# Supplementary material for: Bioengineering secreted proteases converts divergent Rcr3 orthologs and paralogs into extracellular immune co-receptors
Source: bioRxiv preprint, doi:10.1101/2024.02.14.580413, version 2 (2024-05-23)
Supplement: Dataset S2 [file 580413_file07.zip › S2_Dataset/pJK100-044.gb]

LOCUS       pJK100-044              7150 bp    DNA     circular UNA 29-JAN-2024
DEFINITION  pL2M-2x35S::NtPR1a-P0R1P2R3P4R5R6.
ACCESSION   urn.local...2crp-ecqffxv
VERSION     urn.local...2crp-ecqffxv
KEYWORDS    .
SOURCE      
  ORGANISM  .
FEATURES             Location/Qualifiers
     misc_feature    1..2785
                     /note="pVS1ori short"
                     /note="Derived using Geneious Prime 2023.1.2 'Annotate
                     from Database' based on nucleotide similarity"
                     /label="pVS1ori short"
     CDS             193..822
                     /note="StaA; similar to IncC2"
                     /codon_start=1
                     /transl_table=11
                     /product="pVS1 partitioning protein"
                     /protein_id="AAD19678.1"
                     /db_xref="GI:4378781"
                     /note="Derived using Geneious Prime 2023.1.2 'Annotate
                     from Database' based on protein similarity"
                     /label="pVS1 partitioning protein CDS"
     CDS             843..1058
                     /note="ORF3; not required for stable maintenance"
                     /codon_start=1
                     /transl_table=11
                     /product="hypothetical protein"
                     /protein_id="AAD19679.1"
                     /db_xref="GI:4378782"
                     /note="Derived using Geneious Prime 2023.1.2 'Annotate
                     from Database' based on protein similarity"
                     /label="hypothetical protein CDS"
     misc_feature    1089..1101
                     /name="KorB box"
                     /note="KorB box"
                     /note="Derived using Geneious Prime 2023.1.2 'Annotate
                     from Database' based on nucleotide similarity"
                     /label="KorB box"
     CDS             1217..2323
                     /note="RepA"
                     /transl_table=11
                     /product="pVS1 replication protein"
                     /protein_id="AAD19680.1"
                     /db_xref="GI:4378783"
                     /note="Derived using Geneious Prime 2023.1.2 'Annotate
                     from Database' based on protein similarity"
                     /label="pVS1 replication protein CDS"
     rep_origin      2389..2583
                     /note="pVS1 origin of replication"
                     /note="Derived using Geneious Prime 2023.1.2 'Annotate
                     from Database' based on nucleotide similarity"
                     /label="pVS1 origin of replication rep origin"
     misc_feature    2389..2396
                     /note="DnaA box"
                     /note="Derived using Geneious Prime 2023.1.2 'Annotate
                     from Database' based on nucleotide similarity"
                     /label="DnaA box"
     repeat_region   2400..2483
                     /note="21 bp repeats"
                     /rpt_type="direct"
                     /note="Derived using Geneious Prime 2023.1.2 'Annotate
                     from Database' based on nucleotide similarity"
                     /label="21 bp repeats repeat region"
     misc_feature    2484..2575
                     /note="AT-rich region"
                     /note="Derived using Geneious Prime 2023.1.2 'Annotate
                     from Database' based on nucleotide similarity"
                     /label="AT-rich region"
     misc_feature    2576..2583
                     /note="DnaA box"
                     /note="Derived using Geneious Prime 2023.1.2 'Annotate
                     from Database' based on nucleotide similarity"
                     /label="DnaA box"
     promoter        2791..2895
                     /gene="bla"
                     /note="AmpR promoter"
                     /note="Derived using Geneious Prime 2023.1.2 'Annotate
                     from Database' based on nucleotide similarity"
                     /label="bla promoter"
     CDS             2896..3690
                     /gene="aphA"
                     /function="kanamycin resistance"
                     /codon_start=1
                     /transl_table=11
                     /product="aminoglycoside 3'-phosphotransferase"
                     /protein_id="ADZ30886.1"
                     /db_xref="GI:325559604"
                     /note="Derived using Geneious Prime 2023.1.2 'Annotate
                     from Database' based on protein similarity"
                     /label="aphA CDS"
     terminator      3691..3838
                     /Note="Beta-lactamase TEM terminator"
                     /note="Derived using Geneious Prime 2023.1.2 'Annotate
                     from Database' based on nucleotide similarity"
                     /label="bla terminator"
     terminator      complement(3840..3878)
                     /name="Tndr"
                     /note="rho independent terminator"
                     /note="Derived using Geneious Prime 2023.1.2 'Annotate
                     from Database' based on nucleotide similarity"
                     /label="Tndr"
     rep_origin      3881..4449
                     /direction="RIGHT"
                     /note="high-copy-number ColE1/pMB1/pBR322/pUC origin of 
                     replication; ori"
                     /note="Derived using Geneious Prime 2023.1.2 'Annotate
                     from Database' based on nucleotide similarity"
                     /label="ori rep origin"
     misc_RNA        3897..4449
                     /name="RNA-II"
                     /note="Derived using Geneious Prime 2023.1.2 'Annotate
                     from Database' based on nucleotide similarity"
                     /label="RNA-II"
     terminator      complement(3898..3931)
                     /name="Tndr"
                     /note="rho independent terminator"
                     /note="Derived using Geneious Prime 2023.1.2 'Annotate
                     from Database' based on nucleotide similarity"
                     /label="Tndr"
     misc_RNA        complement(3900..4007)
                     /name="RNA-I"
                     /note="Derived using Geneious Prime 2023.1.2 'Annotate
                     from Database' based on nucleotide similarity"
                     /label="RNA-I"
     misc_feature    4516..4662
                     /note="LB; left border. Identical to sequence near
                     agrocinopine synthase on Agrobacterium tumefaciens strain
                     1D1460 plasmid pTi1D1460 (CP032929 nucleotides 161,573 -
                     161,719). "
                     /note="Derived using Geneious Prime 2023.1.2 'Annotate
                     from Database' based on nucleotide similarity"
                     /label="LB; left border"
     misc_feature    4585..4609
                     /note="T-DNA left border sequence (Thole et al., (2007)
                     Plant Physiol 145:1211-1219)"
                     /note="Derived using Geneious Prime 2023.1.2 'Annotate
                     from Database' based on nucleotide similarity"
                     /label="misc"
     promoter        4700..5443
                     /note="Double CaMV 35S"
                     /note="Derived using Geneious Prime 2023.1.2 'Annotate
                     from Database' based on nucleotide similarity"
                     /label="2x35S pro (Plant Parts Kit)"
     misc_feature    5476..5530
                     /note="TMV Omega; translational enhancer from the tobacco
                     mosaic virus 5'-leader sequence (Gallie et al., 1988)"
                     /note="Derived using Geneious Prime 2023.1.2 'Annotate
                     from Database' based on nucleotide similarity"
                     /label="TMV Omega (Plant parts kit)"
     sig_peptide     5538..5627
                     /peptide="MGFVLFSQLPSFLLVSTLLLFLVISHSCRA"
                     /note="Derived using Geneious Prime 2023.1.2 'Annotate
                     from Database' based on protein similarity"
                     /label="signal peptide"
     CDS             5538..5627
                     /codon_start=1
                     /transl_table=1
                     /note="Nicotiana tabacum PR1a signal peptide (AA 1 to 30)"
                     /note="Derived using Geneious Prime 2023.1.2 'Annotate
                     from Database' based on protein similarity"
                     /label="NtPR1a SP CDS"
     CDS             join(5628,5818..5822)
                     /label="linker CDS"
     intron          5629..5817
                     /Note="Portable intron (PIV2 aka IV2)"
                     /note="Derived using Geneious Prime 2023.1.2 'Annotate
                     from Database' based on nucleotide similarity"
                     /label="PIV2"
     CDS             <5823..>6125
                     /gene="pip1"
                     /product="phytophthora-inhibited protease 1"
                     /protein_id="ABG23376.1"
                     /db_xref="GI:108937128"
                     /note="Derived using Geneious Prime 2020.1.1 'Annotate
                     from Database' based on nucleotide similarity"
                     /label="Pip1 pro-domain fragment CDS"
     CDS             <6126..>6206
                     /gene="Rcr3"
                     /note="required for Cf-2-dependent disease resistance"
                     /product="cysteine protease"
                     /protein_id="AAM19207.1"
                     /db_xref="GI:20334373"
                     /note="Derived using Geneious Prime 2020.1.1 'Annotate
                     from Database' based on nucleotide similarity"
                     /label="Rcr3pim fragment 1 CDS"
     CDS             <6207..>6311
                     /gene="pip1"
                     /product="phytophthora-inhibited protease 1"
                     /protein_id="ABG23376.1"
                     /db_xref="GI:108937128"
                     /note="Derived using Geneious Prime 2020.1.1 'Annotate
                     from Database' based on nucleotide similarity"
                     /label="Pip1 fragment 2 CDS"
     CDS             <6312..>6380
                     /gene="Rcr3"
                     /note="required for Cf-2-dependent disease resistance"
                     /product="cysteine protease"
                     /protein_id="AAM19207.1"
                     /db_xref="GI:20334373"
                     /note="Derived using Geneious Prime 2020.1.1 'Annotate
                     from Database' based on nucleotide similarity"
                     /label="Rcr3pim fragment 3 CDS"
     CDS             <6381..>6500
                     /gene="pip1"
                     /product="phytophthora-inhibited protease 1"
                     /protein_id="ABG23376.1"
                     /db_xref="GI:108937128"
                     /note="Derived using Geneious Prime 2020.1.1 'Annotate
                     from Database' based on nucleotide similarity"
                     /label="Pip1 fragment 4 CDS"
     CDS             <6501..>6638
                     /gene="Rcr3"
                     /note="required for Cf-2-dependent disease resistance"
                     /product="cysteine protease"
                     /protein_id="AAM19207.1"
                     /db_xref="GI:20334373"
                     /note="Derived using Geneious Prime 2020.1.1 'Annotate
                     from Database' based on nucleotide similarity"
                     /label="Rcr3pim fragment 5 CDS"
     CDS             <6639..6767
                     /gene="Rcr3"
                     /note="required for Cf-2-dependent disease resistance"
                     /product="cysteine protease"
                     /protein_id="AAM19207.1"
                     /db_xref="GI:20334373"
                     /note="Derived using Geneious Prime 2020.1.1 'Annotate
                     from Database' based on nucleotide similarity"
                     /label="Rcr3pim fragment 6 CDS"
     terminator      6772..6975
                     /note="CaMV poly(A) signal; cauliflower mosaic virus
                     polyadenylation signal"
                     /note="Plant parts kit"
                     /note="Derived using Geneious Prime 2023.1.2 'Annotate
                     from Database' based on nucleotide similarity"
                     /label="35S terminator"
     misc_feature    complement(7021..7146)
                     /note="RB; Right border. Identical to sequence near
                     D-nopaline dehydrogenase on Agrobacterium tumefaciens
                     strain 1D1460 plasmid pTi1D1460. Partial RB overdrive
                     sequence (CP032929 nucleotides 186,435 - 186,560)."
                     /label="RB partial overdrive sequence"
     misc_feature    7039..7063
                     /note="T-DNA right border sequence (Thole et al., (2007)
                     Plant Physiol 145:1211-1219)"
                     /note="Derived using Geneious Prime 2023.1.2 'Annotate
                     from Database' based on nucleotide similarity"
                     /label="misc"
ORIGIN      
        1 cgtgcggctg catgaaatcc tggccggttt gtctgatgcc aagctggcgg cctggccggc
       61 cagcttggcc gctgaagaaa ccgagcgccg ccgtctaaaa aggtgatgtg tatttgagta
      121 aaacagcttg cgtcatgcgg tcgctgcgta tatgatgcga tgagtaaata aacaaatacg
      181 caaggggaac gcatgaaggt tatcgctgta cttaaccaga aaggcgggtc aggcaagacg
      241 accatcgcaa cccatctagc ccgcgccctg caactcgccg gggccgatgt tctgttagtc
      301 gattccgatc cccagggcag tgcccgcgat tgggcggccg tgcgggaaga tcaaccgcta
      361 accgttgtcg gcatcgaccg cccgacgatt gaccgcgacg tgaaggccat cggccggcgc
      421 gacttcgtag tgatcgacgg agcgccccag gcggcggact tggctgtgtc cgcgatcaag
      481 gcagccgact tcgtgctgat tccggtgcag ccaagccctt acgacatatg ggccaccgcc
      541 gacctggtgg agctggttaa gcagcgcatt gaggtcacgg atggaaggct acaagcggcc
      601 tttgtcgtgt cgcgggcgat caaaggcacg cgcatcggcg gtgaggttgc cgaggcgctg
      661 gccgggtacg agctgcccat tcttgagtcc cgtatcacgc agcgcgtgag ctacccaggc
      721 actgccgccg ccggcacaac cgttcttgaa tcagaacccg agggcgacgc tgcccgcgag
      781 gtccaggcgc tggccgctga aattaaatca aaactcattt gagttaatga ggtaaagaga
      841 aaatgagcaa aagcacaaac acgctaagtg ccggccgtcc gagcgcacgc agcagcaagg
      901 ctgcaacgtt ggccagcctg gcagacacgc cagccatgaa gcgggtcaac tttcagttgc
      961 cggcggagga tcacaccaag ctgaagatgt acgcggtacg ccaaggcaag accattaccg
     1021 agctgctatc tgaatacatc gcgcagctac cagagtaaat gagcaaatga ataaatgagt
     1081 agatgaattt tagcggctaa aggaggcggc atggaaaatc aagaacaacc aggcaccgac
     1141 gccgtggaat gccccatgtg tggaggaacg ggcggttggc caggcgtaag cggctgggtt
     1201 gtctgccggc cctgcaatgg cactggaacc cccaagcccg aggaatcggc gtgacggtcg
     1261 caaaccatcc ggcccggtac aaatcggcgc ggcgctgggt gatgacctgg tggagaagtt
     1321 gaaggccgcg caggccgccc agcggcaacg catcgaggca gaagcacgcc ccggtgaatc
     1381 gtggcaagcg gccgctgatc gaatccgcaa agaatcccgg caaccgccgg cagccggtgc
     1441 gccgtcgatt aggaagccgc ccaagggcga cgagcaacca gattttttcg ttccgatgct
     1501 ctatgacgtg ggcacccgcg atagtcgcag catcatggac gtggccgttt tccgtctgtc
     1561 gaagcgtgac cgacgagctg gcgaggtgat ccgctacgag cttccagacg ggcacgtaga
     1621 ggtttccgca gggccggccg gcatggccag tgtgtgggat tacgacctgg tactgatggc
     1681 ggtttcccat ctaaccgaat ccatgaaccg ataccgggaa gggaagggag acaagcccgg
     1741 ccgcgtgttc cgtccacacg ttgcggacgt actcaagttc tgccggcgag ccgatggcgg
     1801 aaagcagaaa gacgacctgg tagaaacctg cattcggtta aacaccacgc acgttgccat
     1861 gcagcgtacg aagaaggcca agaacggccg cctggtgacg gtatccgagg gtgaagcctt
     1921 gattagccgc tacaagatcg taaagagcga aaccgggcgg ccggagtaca tcgagatcga
     1981 gctagctgat tggatgtacc gcgagatcac agaaggcaag aacccggacg tgctgacggt
     2041 tcaccccgat tactttttga tcgatcccgg catcggccgt tttctctacc gcctggcacg
     2101 ccgcgccgca ggcaaggcag aagccagatg gttgttcaag acgatctacg aacgcagtgg
     2161 cagcgccgga gagttcaaga agttctgttt caccgtgcgc aagctgatcg ggtcaaatga
     2221 cctgccggag tacgatttga aggaggaggc ggggcaggct ggcccgatcc tagtcatgcg
     2281 ctaccgcaac ctgatcgagg gcgaagcatc cgccggttcc taatgtacgg agcagatgct
     2341 agggcaaatt gccctagcag gggaaaaagg tcgaaaaagc ttctttcctg tggatagcac
     2401 gtacattggg aacccaaagc cgtacattgg gaaccggaac ccgtacattg ggaacccaaa
     2461 gccgtacatt gggaaccggt cacacatgta agtgactgat ataaaagaga aaaaaggcga
     2521 tttttccgcc taaaactctt taaaacttat taaaactctt aaaacccgcc tggcctgtgc
     2581 ataactgtct ggccagcgca cagccgaaca gctgcaaaaa gcgcctaccc ttcggtcgct
     2641 gcgctcccta cgccccgccg cttcgcgtcg gcctatcgcg gccgctggcc gctcaaaaat
     2701 ggctggccta cggccaggca atctaccagg gcgcggacaa gccgcgccgt cgccactcga
     2761 ccgccggcgc ccacatcaag gctccgagtg cgcggaaccc ctatttgttt atttttctaa
     2821 atacattcaa atatgtatcc gctcatgaga caataaccct gataaatgct tcaataatat
     2881 tgaaaaagga agagtatggc taaaatgaga atatcaccgg aattgaaaaa actgatcgaa
     2941 aaataccgct gcgtaaaaga tacggaagga atgtctcctg ctaaggtata taagctggtg
     3001 ggagaaaatg aaaacctata tttaaaaatg acggacagcc ggtataaagg gaccacctat
     3061 gatgtggaac gggaaaagga catgatgcta tggctggaag gaaagctgcc tgttccaaag
     3121 gtcctgcact ttgaacggca tgatggctgg agcaatctgc tcatgagtga ggccgatggc
     3181 gtcctttgct cggaagagta tgaagatgaa caaagccctg aaaagattat cgagctgtat
     3241 gcggagtgca tcaggctctt tcactccatc gacatatcgg attgtcccta tacgaatagc
     3301 ttagacagcc gcttagccga attggattac ttactgaata acgatctggc cgatgtggat
     3361 tgcgaaaact gggaagagga cactccattt aaagatccgc gcgagctgta tgatttttta
     3421 aagacggaaa agcccgaaga ggaacttgtc ttttcccacg gcgacctggg agacagcaac
     3481 atctttgtga aagatggcaa agtaagtggc tttattgatc ttgggagaag cggcagggcg
     3541 gacaagtggt atgacattgc cttctgcgtc cggtcgctca gggaggatat cggggaagaa
     3601 cagtatgtcg agctattttt tgacttactg gggatcaagc ctgattggga gaaaataaaa
     3661 tattatattt tactggatga attgttttag ctgtcagacc aagtttactc atatatactt
     3721 tagattgatt taaaacttca tttttaattt aaaaggatct aggtgaagat cctttttgat
     3781 aatctcatga ccaaaatccc ttaacgtgag ttttcgttcc actgagcgtc agaccccgta
     3841 gaaaagatca aaggatcttc ttgagatcct ttttttctgc gcgtaatctg ctgcttgcaa
     3901 acaaaaaaac caccgctacc agcggtggtt tgtttgccgg atcaagagct accaactctt
     3961 tttccgaagg taactggctt cagcagagcg cagataccaa atactgttct tctagtgtag
     4021 ccgtagttag gccaccactt caagaactct gtagcaccgc ctacatacct cgctctgcta
     4081 atcctgttac cagtggctgc tgccagtggc gataagtcgt gtcttaccgg gttggactca
     4141 agacgatagt taccggataa ggcgcagcgg tcgggctgaa cggggggttc gtgcacacag
     4201 cccagcttgg agcgaacgac ctacaccgaa ctgagatacc tacagcgtga gctatgagaa
     4261 agcgccacgc ttcccgaagg gagaaaggcg gacaggtatc cggtaagcgg cagggtcgga
     4321 acaggagagc gcacgaggga gcttccaggg ggaaacgcct ggtatcttta tagtcctgtc
     4381 gggtttcgcc acctctgact tgagcgtcga tttttgtgat gctcgtcagg ggggcggagc
     4441 ctatggaaaa acgccagcaa cgcggccttt ttacggttcc tgctcggatc tgttggaccg
     4501 gacagtagtc atggttgatg ggctgcctgt atcgagtggt gattttgtgc cgagctgccg
     4561 gtcggggagc tgttggctgg ctggtggcag gatatattgt ggtgtaaaca aattgacgct
     4621 tagacaactt aataacacat tgcggacgtt tttaatgtac tggggttgaa cactctgtgc
     4681 cgaattcgga tccggaggtc aacatggtgg agcacgacac tctggtctac tccaaaaatg
     4741 tcaaagatac agtctcagaa gatcaaaggg ctattgagac ttttcaacaa aggataattt
     4801 cgggaaacct cctcggattc cattgcccag ctatctgtca cttcatcgaa aggacagtag
     4861 aaaaggaagg tggctcctac aaatgccatc attgcgataa aggaaaggct atcattcaag
     4921 atctctctgc cgacagtggt cccaaagatg gacccccacc cacgaggagc atcgtggaaa
     4981 aagaagaggt tccaaccacg tctacaaagc aagtggattg atgtgataac atggtggagc
     5041 acgacactct ggtctactcc aaaaatgtca aagatacagt ctcagaagat caaagggcta
     5101 ttgagacttt tcaacaaagg ataatttcgg gaaacctcct cggattccat tgcccagcta
     5161 tctgtcactt catcgaaagg acagtagaaa aggaaggtgg ctcctacaaa tgccatcatt
     5221 gcgataaagg aaaggctatc attcaagatc tctctgccga cagtggtccc aaagatggac
     5281 ccccacccac gaggagcatc gtggaaaaag aagaggttcc aaccacgtct acaaagcaag
     5341 tggattgatg tgacatctcc actgacgtaa gggatgacgc acaatcccac tatccttcgc
     5401 aagacccttc ctctatataa ggaagttcat ttcatttgga gaggacacgc tcgagtataa
     5461 gagctcattt ttacaacaat taccaacaac aacaaacaac aaacaacatt acaattacat
     5521 ttacaattat cgatacaatg ggatttgttc tcttttcaca attgccttca tttcttcttg
     5581 tctctacact tctcttattc ctagtaatat cccactcttg ccgtgcaggt aagtttctgc
     5641 ttctaccttt gatatatata taataattat cattaattag tagtaatata atatttcaaa
     5701 tatttttttc aaaataaaag aatgtagtat atagcaattg cttttctgta gtttataagt
     5761 gtgtatattt taatttataa cttttctaat atatgaccaa aatttgttga tgtgcaggag
     5821 gtcgcaactt aaaagaatta tccatgcttg aaaggcatga aaattggatg gttcatcatg
     5881 gacgtgtata caaagatgat atagaaaaag aacaccgctt caagacattc aaggaaaacg
     5941 ttgagttcat cgaatctttc aacaagaacg gaactcaacg ttataagcta gccgtcaata
     6001 aatatgctga tctgaccact gaggaattca caacatcatt tatggggctc gacacttcat
     6061 tactatccca gcaagaatca acagctacaa caacgtcctt taaatatgat agtgtgactg
     6121 aagtgccgtc taacttggac tggagagagt ctggggctgt cactcaagtg aaacatcaag
     6181 gtcgatgtgg atgttgctgg gcgttttctg cggccgcggc tatagaagga gcatatcaaa
     6241 ttgcaaacaa cgaactaatc tctctttcag agcaacaact attggattgc tctacgcaga
     6301 acaaaggctg caacggaggt ttaatgacga atgcattcga ttttatcata gaaaatggtg
     6361 gaatttcaag ggaatcagac tatccttatg aagaagctca aaatgtttgc aagaccgaac
     6421 aaccagcagc agttactatc aatggctacg aagtcgtacc atctgacgag tcatcgttgt
     6481 tgaaagctgt agtgaatcag ccagtgtcca ttggaatagc tgctagccaa gatttacagt
     6541 tttacgcggg aggaacttat gacggaaact gtgccgatca aattaaccat gctgtaacag
     6601 cgataggata tggaactgat gaggaaggtc agaaatattg gttgttgaag aattcatggg
     6661 gaacaagttg gggcgagaat gggtttatga aaattataag agattctggg gatccttcag
     6721 gtctttgtga tatcgcaaag atgtcatctt atccaaacat agcatgagct tctctagcta
     6781 gagtcgatcg acaagctcga gtttctccat aataatgtgt gagtagttcc cagataaggg
     6841 aattagggtt cctatagggt ttcgctcatg tgttgagcat ataagaaacc cttagtatgt
     6901 atttgtattt gtaaaatact tctatcaata aaatttctaa ttcctaaaac caaaatccag
     6961 tactaaaatc cagatcgctg caagaggatg cacatgtgac cgagggacac gaagtgatcc
     7021 gtttaaacta tcagtgtttg acaggatata ttggcgggta aacctaagag aaaagagcgt
     7081 ttattagaat aatcggatat ttaaaagggc gtgaaaaggt ttatccgttc gtccatttgt
     7141 atgtgccagc
//
