# Supplementary material for: Bioengineering secreted proteases converts divergent Rcr3 orthologs and paralogs into extracellular immune co-receptors
Source: bioRxiv preprint, doi:10.1101/2024.02.14.580413, version 2 (2024-05-23)
Supplement: Dataset S2 [file 580413_file07.zip › S2_Dataset/pJK100-015.gb]

LOCUS       pJK100-015              7150 bp    DNA     circular UNA 29-JAN-2024
DEFINITION  pL2M-2x35S::NtPR1a-P0P1P2R3R4R5P6.
ACCESSION   urn.local...2ctf-ecqffy5
VERSION     urn.local...2ctf-ecqffy5
KEYWORDS    .
SOURCE      
  ORGANISM  .
FEATURES             Location/Qualifiers
     misc_feature    1..2785
                     /note="pVS1ori short"
                     /note="Derived using Geneious Prime 2023.1.2 'Annotate
                     from Database' based on nucleotide similarity"
                     /label="pVS1ori short"
     CDS             193..822
                     /note="StaA; similar to IncC2"
                     /codon_start=1
                     /transl_table=11
                     /product="pVS1 partitioning protein"
                     /protein_id="AAD19678.1"
                     /db_xref="GI:4378781"
                     /note="Derived using Geneious Prime 2023.1.2 'Annotate
                     from Database' based on protein similarity"
                     /label="pVS1 partitioning protein CDS"
     CDS             843..1058
                     /note="ORF3; not required for stable maintenance"
                     /codon_start=1
                     /transl_table=11
                     /product="hypothetical protein"
                     /protein_id="AAD19679.1"
                     /db_xref="GI:4378782"
                     /note="Derived using Geneious Prime 2023.1.2 'Annotate
                     from Database' based on protein similarity"
                     /label="hypothetical protein CDS"
     misc_feature    1089..1101
                     /name="KorB box"
                     /note="KorB box"
                     /note="Derived using Geneious Prime 2023.1.2 'Annotate
                     from Database' based on nucleotide similarity"
                     /label="KorB box"
     CDS             1217..2323
                     /note="RepA"
                     /transl_table=11
                     /product="pVS1 replication protein"
                     /protein_id="AAD19680.1"
                     /db_xref="GI:4378783"
                     /note="Derived using Geneious Prime 2023.1.2 'Annotate
                     from Database' based on protein similarity"
                     /label="pVS1 replication protein CDS"
     rep_origin      2389..2583
                     /note="pVS1 origin of replication"
                     /note="Derived using Geneious Prime 2023.1.2 'Annotate
                     from Database' based on nucleotide similarity"
                     /label="pVS1 origin of replication rep origin"
     misc_feature    2389..2396
                     /note="DnaA box"
                     /note="Derived using Geneious Prime 2023.1.2 'Annotate
                     from Database' based on nucleotide similarity"
                     /label="DnaA box"
     repeat_region   2400..2483
                     /note="21 bp repeats"
                     /rpt_type="direct"
                     /note="Derived using Geneious Prime 2023.1.2 'Annotate
                     from Database' based on nucleotide similarity"
                     /label="21 bp repeats repeat region"
     misc_feature    2484..2575
                     /note="AT-rich region"
                     /note="Derived using Geneious Prime 2023.1.2 'Annotate
                     from Database' based on nucleotide similarity"
                     /label="AT-rich region"
     misc_feature    2576..2583
                     /note="DnaA box"
                     /note="Derived using Geneious Prime 2023.1.2 'Annotate
                     from Database' based on nucleotide similarity"
                     /label="DnaA box"
     promoter        2791..2895
                     /gene="bla"
                     /note="AmpR promoter"
                     /note="Derived using Geneious Prime 2023.1.2 'Annotate
                     from Database' based on nucleotide similarity"
                     /label="bla promoter"
     CDS             2896..3690
                     /gene="aphA"
                     /function="kanamycin resistance"
                     /codon_start=1
                     /transl_table=11
                     /product="aminoglycoside 3'-phosphotransferase"
                     /protein_id="ADZ30886.1"
                     /db_xref="GI:325559604"
                     /note="Derived using Geneious Prime 2023.1.2 'Annotate
                     from Database' based on protein similarity"
                     /label="aphA CDS"
     terminator      3691..3838
                     /Note="Beta-lactamase TEM terminator"
                     /note="Derived using Geneious Prime 2023.1.2 'Annotate
                     from Database' based on nucleotide similarity"
                     /label="bla terminator"
     terminator      complement(3840..3878)
                     /name="Tndr"
                     /note="rho independent terminator"
                     /note="Derived using Geneious Prime 2023.1.2 'Annotate
                     from Database' based on nucleotide similarity"
                     /label="Tndr"
     rep_origin      3881..4449
                     /direction="RIGHT"
                     /note="high-copy-number ColE1/pMB1/pBR322/pUC origin of 
                     replication; ori"
                     /note="Derived using Geneious Prime 2023.1.2 'Annotate
                     from Database' based on nucleotide similarity"
                     /label="ori rep origin"
     misc_RNA        3897..4449
                     /name="RNA-II"
                     /note="Derived using Geneious Prime 2023.1.2 'Annotate
                     from Database' based on nucleotide similarity"
                     /label="RNA-II"
     terminator      complement(3898..3931)
                     /name="Tndr"
                     /note="rho independent terminator"
                     /note="Derived using Geneious Prime 2023.1.2 'Annotate
                     from Database' based on nucleotide similarity"
                     /label="Tndr"
     misc_RNA        complement(3900..4007)
                     /name="RNA-I"
                     /note="Derived using Geneious Prime 2023.1.2 'Annotate
                     from Database' based on nucleotide similarity"
                     /label="RNA-I"
     misc_feature    4516..4662
                     /note="LB; left border. Identical to sequence near
                     agrocinopine synthase on Agrobacterium tumefaciens strain
                     1D1460 plasmid pTi1D1460 (CP032929 nucleotides 161,573 -
                     161,719). "
                     /note="Derived using Geneious Prime 2023.1.2 'Annotate
                     from Database' based on nucleotide similarity"
                     /label="LB; left border"
     misc_feature    4585..4609
                     /note="T-DNA left border sequence (Thole et al., (2007)
                     Plant Physiol 145:1211-1219)"
                     /note="Derived using Geneious Prime 2023.1.2 'Annotate
                     from Database' based on nucleotide similarity"
                     /label="misc"
     promoter        4700..5443
                     /note="Double CaMV 35S"
                     /note="Derived using Geneious Prime 2023.1.2 'Annotate
                     from Database' based on nucleotide similarity"
                     /label="2x35S pro (Plant Parts Kit)"
     misc_feature    5476..5530
                     /note="TMV Omega; translational enhancer from the tobacco
                     mosaic virus 5'-leader sequence (Gallie et al., 1988)"
                     /note="Derived using Geneious Prime 2023.1.2 'Annotate
                     from Database' based on nucleotide similarity"
                     /label="TMV Omega (Plant parts kit)"
     sig_peptide     5538..5627
                     /peptide="MGFVLFSQLPSFLLVSTLLLFLVISHSCRA"
                     /note="Derived using Geneious Prime 2023.1.2 'Annotate
                     from Database' based on protein similarity"
                     /label="signal peptide"
     CDS             5538..5627
                     /codon_start=1
                     /transl_table=1
                     /note="Nicotiana tabacum PR1a signal peptide (AA 1 to 30)"
                     /note="Derived using Geneious Prime 2023.1.2 'Annotate
                     from Database' based on protein similarity"
                     /label="NtPR1a SP CDS"
     CDS             join(5628,5818..5822)
                     /label="linker CDS"
     intron          5629..5817
                     /Note="Portable intron (PIV2 aka IV2)"
                     /note="Derived using Geneious Prime 2023.1.2 'Annotate
                     from Database' based on nucleotide similarity"
                     /label="PIV2"
     CDS             <5823..>6125
                     /gene="pip1"
                     /product="phytophthora-inhibited protease 1"
                     /protein_id="ABG23376.1"
                     /db_xref="GI:108937128"
                     /note="Derived using Geneious Prime 2020.1.1 'Annotate
                     from Database' based on nucleotide similarity"
                     /label="Pip1 pro-domain fragment CDS"
     CDS             <6126..>6206
                     /gene="pip1"
                     /product="phytophthora-inhibited protease 1"
                     /protein_id="ABG23376.1"
                     /db_xref="GI:108937128"
                     /note="Derived using Geneious Prime 2020.1.1 'Annotate
                     from Database' based on nucleotide similarity"
                     /label="Pip1 fragment 1 CDS"
     CDS             <6207..>6311
                     /gene="pip1"
                     /product="phytophthora-inhibited protease 1"
                     /protein_id="ABG23376.1"
                     /db_xref="GI:108937128"
                     /note="Derived using Geneious Prime 2020.1.1 'Annotate
                     from Database' based on nucleotide similarity"
                     /label="Pip1 fragment 2 CDS"
     CDS             <6312..>6380
                     /gene="Rcr3"
                     /note="required for Cf-2-dependent disease resistance"
                     /product="cysteine protease"
                     /protein_id="AAM19207.1"
                     /db_xref="GI:20334373"
                     /note="Derived using Geneious Prime 2020.1.1 'Annotate
                     from Database' based on nucleotide similarity"
                     /label="Rcr3pim fragment 3 CDS"
     CDS             <6381..>6503
                     /gene="Rcr3"
                     /note="required for Cf-2-dependent disease resistance"
                     /product="cysteine protease"
                     /protein_id="AAM19207.1"
                     /db_xref="GI:20334373"
                     /note="Derived using Geneious Prime 2020.1.1 'Annotate
                     from Database' based on nucleotide similarity"
                     /label="Rcr3pim fragment 4 CDS"
     CDS             <6504..>6641
                     /gene="Rcr3"
                     /note="required for Cf-2-dependent disease resistance"
                     /product="cysteine protease"
                     /protein_id="AAM19207.1"
                     /db_xref="GI:20334373"
                     /note="Derived using Geneious Prime 2020.1.1 'Annotate
                     from Database' based on nucleotide similarity"
                     /label="Rcr3pim fragment 5 CDS"
     CDS             <6642..6767
                     /gene="pip1"
                     /product="phytophthora-inhibited protease 1"
                     /protein_id="ABG23376.1"
                     /db_xref="GI:108937128"
                     /note="Derived using Geneious Prime 2020.1.1 'Annotate
                     from Database' based on nucleotide similarity"
                     /label="Pip1 fragment 6 CDS"
     terminator      6772..6975
                     /note="CaMV poly(A) signal; cauliflower mosaic virus
                     polyadenylation signal"
                     /note="Plant parts kit"
                     /note="Derived using Geneious Prime 2023.1.2 'Annotate
                     from Database' based on nucleotide similarity"
                     /label="35S terminator"
     misc_feature    complement(7021..7146)
                     /note="RB; Right border. Identical to sequence near
                     D-nopaline dehydrogenase on Agrobacterium tumefaciens
                     strain 1D1460 plasmid pTi1D1460. Partial RB overdrive
                     sequence (CP032929 nucleotides 186,435 - 186,560)."
                     /label="RB partial overdrive sequence"
     misc_feature    7039..7063
                     /note="T-DNA right border sequence (Thole et al., (2007)
                     Plant Physiol 145:1211-1219)"
                     /note="Derived using Geneious Prime 2023.1.2 'Annotate
                     from Database' based on nucleotide similarity"
                     /label="misc"
ORIGIN      
        1 cgtgcggctg catgaaatcc tggccggttt gtctgatgcc aagctggcgg cctggccggc
       61 cagcttggcc gctgaagaaa ccgagcgccg ccgtctaaaa aggtgatgtg tatttgagta
      121 aaacagcttg cgtcatgcgg tcgctgcgta tatgatgcga tgagtaaata aacaaatacg
      181 caaggggaac gcatgaaggt tatcgctgta cttaaccaga aaggcgggtc aggcaagacg
      241 accatcgcaa cccatctagc ccgcgccctg caactcgccg gggccgatgt tctgttagtc
      301 gattccgatc cccagggcag tgcccgcgat tgggcggccg tgcgggaaga tcaaccgcta
      361 accgttgtcg gcatcgaccg cccgacgatt gaccgcgacg tgaaggccat cggccggcgc
      421 gacttcgtag tgatcgacgg agcgccccag gcggcggact tggctgtgtc cgcgatcaag
      481 gcagccgact tcgtgctgat tccggtgcag ccaagccctt acgacatatg ggccaccgcc
      541 gacctggtgg agctggttaa gcagcgcatt gaggtcacgg atggaaggct acaagcggcc
      601 tttgtcgtgt cgcgggcgat caaaggcacg cgcatcggcg gtgaggttgc cgaggcgctg
      661 gccgggtacg agctgcccat tcttgagtcc cgtatcacgc agcgcgtgag ctacccaggc
      721 actgccgccg ccggcacaac cgttcttgaa tcagaacccg agggcgacgc tgcccgcgag
      781 gtccaggcgc tggccgctga aattaaatca aaactcattt gagttaatga ggtaaagaga
      841 aaatgagcaa aagcacaaac acgctaagtg ccggccgtcc gagcgcacgc agcagcaagg
      901 ctgcaacgtt ggccagcctg gcagacacgc cagccatgaa gcgggtcaac tttcagttgc
      961 cggcggagga tcacaccaag ctgaagatgt acgcggtacg ccaaggcaag accattaccg
     1021 agctgctatc tgaatacatc gcgcagctac cagagtaaat gagcaaatga ataaatgagt
     1081 agatgaattt tagcggctaa aggaggcggc atggaaaatc aagaacaacc aggcaccgac
     1141 gccgtggaat gccccatgtg tggaggaacg ggcggttggc caggcgtaag cggctgggtt
     1201 gtctgccggc cctgcaatgg cactggaacc cccaagcccg aggaatcggc gtgacggtcg
     1261 caaaccatcc ggcccggtac aaatcggcgc ggcgctgggt gatgacctgg tggagaagtt
     1321 gaaggccgcg caggccgccc agcggcaacg catcgaggca gaagcacgcc ccggtgaatc
     1381 gtggcaagcg gccgctgatc gaatccgcaa agaatcccgg caaccgccgg cagccggtgc
     1441 gccgtcgatt aggaagccgc ccaagggcga cgagcaacca gattttttcg ttccgatgct
     1501 ctatgacgtg ggcacccgcg atagtcgcag catcatggac gtggccgttt tccgtctgtc
     1561 gaagcgtgac cgacgagctg gcgaggtgat ccgctacgag cttccagacg ggcacgtaga
     1621 ggtttccgca gggccggccg gcatggccag tgtgtgggat tacgacctgg tactgatggc
     1681 ggtttcccat ctaaccgaat ccatgaaccg ataccgggaa gggaagggag acaagcccgg
     1741 ccgcgtgttc cgtccacacg ttgcggacgt actcaagttc tgccggcgag ccgatggcgg
     1801 aaagcagaaa gacgacctgg tagaaacctg cattcggtta aacaccacgc acgttgccat
     1861 gcagcgtacg aagaaggcca agaacggccg cctggtgacg gtatccgagg gtgaagcctt
     1921 gattagccgc tacaagatcg taaagagcga aaccgggcgg ccggagtaca tcgagatcga
     1981 gctagctgat tggatgtacc gcgagatcac agaaggcaag aacccggacg tgctgacggt
     2041 tcaccccgat tactttttga tcgatcccgg catcggccgt tttctctacc gcctggcacg
     2101 ccgcgccgca ggcaaggcag aagccagatg gttgttcaag acgatctacg aacgcagtgg
     2161 cagcgccgga gagttcaaga agttctgttt caccgtgcgc aagctgatcg ggtcaaatga
     2221 cctgccggag tacgatttga aggaggaggc ggggcaggct ggcccgatcc tagtcatgcg
     2281 ctaccgcaac ctgatcgagg gcgaagcatc cgccggttcc taatgtacgg agcagatgct
     2341 agggcaaatt gccctagcag gggaaaaagg tcgaaaaagc ttctttcctg tggatagcac
     2401 gtacattggg aacccaaagc cgtacattgg gaaccggaac ccgtacattg ggaacccaaa
     2461 gccgtacatt gggaaccggt cacacatgta agtgactgat ataaaagaga aaaaaggcga
     2521 tttttccgcc taaaactctt taaaacttat taaaactctt aaaacccgcc tggcctgtgc
     2581 ataactgtct ggccagcgca cagccgaaca gctgcaaaaa gcgcctaccc ttcggtcgct
     2641 gcgctcccta cgccccgccg cttcgcgtcg gcctatcgcg gccgctggcc gctcaaaaat
     2701 ggctggccta cggccaggca atctaccagg gcgcggacaa gccgcgccgt cgccactcga
     2761 ccgccggcgc ccacatcaag gctccgagtg cgcggaaccc ctatttgttt atttttctaa
     2821 atacattcaa atatgtatcc gctcatgaga caataaccct gataaatgct tcaataatat
     2881 tgaaaaagga agagtatggc taaaatgaga atatcaccgg aattgaaaaa actgatcgaa
     2941 aaataccgct gcgtaaaaga tacggaagga atgtctcctg ctaaggtata taagctggtg
     3001 ggagaaaatg aaaacctata tttaaaaatg acggacagcc ggtataaagg gaccacctat
     3061 gatgtggaac gggaaaagga catgatgcta tggctggaag gaaagctgcc tgttccaaag
     3121 gtcctgcact ttgaacggca tgatggctgg agcaatctgc tcatgagtga ggccgatggc
     3181 gtcctttgct cggaagagta tgaagatgaa caaagccctg aaaagattat cgagctgtat
     3241 gcggagtgca tcaggctctt tcactccatc gacatatcgg attgtcccta tacgaatagc
     3301 ttagacagcc gcttagccga attggattac ttactgaata acgatctggc cgatgtggat
     3361 tgcgaaaact gggaagagga cactccattt aaagatccgc gcgagctgta tgatttttta
     3421 aagacggaaa agcccgaaga ggaacttgtc ttttcccacg gcgacctggg agacagcaac
     3481 atctttgtga aagatggcaa agtaagtggc tttattgatc ttgggagaag cggcagggcg
     3541 gacaagtggt atgacattgc cttctgcgtc cggtcgctca gggaggatat cggggaagaa
     3601 cagtatgtcg agctattttt tgacttactg gggatcaagc ctgattggga gaaaataaaa
     3661 tattatattt tactggatga attgttttag ctgtcagacc aagtttactc atatatactt
     3721 tagattgatt taaaacttca tttttaattt aaaaggatct aggtgaagat cctttttgat
     3781 aatctcatga ccaaaatccc ttaacgtgag ttttcgttcc actgagcgtc agaccccgta
     3841 gaaaagatca aaggatcttc ttgagatcct ttttttctgc gcgtaatctg ctgcttgcaa
     3901 acaaaaaaac caccgctacc agcggtggtt tgtttgccgg atcaagagct accaactctt
     3961 tttccgaagg taactggctt cagcagagcg cagataccaa atactgttct tctagtgtag
     4021 ccgtagttag gccaccactt caagaactct gtagcaccgc ctacatacct cgctctgcta
     4081 atcctgttac cagtggctgc tgccagtggc gataagtcgt gtcttaccgg gttggactca
     4141 agacgatagt taccggataa ggcgcagcgg tcgggctgaa cggggggttc gtgcacacag
     4201 cccagcttgg agcgaacgac ctacaccgaa ctgagatacc tacagcgtga gctatgagaa
     4261 agcgccacgc ttcccgaagg gagaaaggcg gacaggtatc cggtaagcgg cagggtcgga
     4321 acaggagagc gcacgaggga gcttccaggg ggaaacgcct ggtatcttta tagtcctgtc
     4381 gggtttcgcc acctctgact tgagcgtcga tttttgtgat gctcgtcagg ggggcggagc
     4441 ctatggaaaa acgccagcaa cgcggccttt ttacggttcc tgctcggatc tgttggaccg
     4501 gacagtagtc atggttgatg ggctgcctgt atcgagtggt gattttgtgc cgagctgccg
     4561 gtcggggagc tgttggctgg ctggtggcag gatatattgt ggtgtaaaca aattgacgct
     4621 tagacaactt aataacacat tgcggacgtt tttaatgtac tggggttgaa cactctgtgc
     4681 cgaattcgga tccggaggtc aacatggtgg agcacgacac tctggtctac tccaaaaatg
     4741 tcaaagatac agtctcagaa gatcaaaggg ctattgagac ttttcaacaa aggataattt
     4801 cgggaaacct cctcggattc cattgcccag ctatctgtca cttcatcgaa aggacagtag
     4861 aaaaggaagg tggctcctac aaatgccatc attgcgataa aggaaaggct atcattcaag
     4921 atctctctgc cgacagtggt cccaaagatg gacccccacc cacgaggagc atcgtggaaa
     4981 aagaagaggt tccaaccacg tctacaaagc aagtggattg atgtgataac atggtggagc
     5041 acgacactct ggtctactcc aaaaatgtca aagatacagt ctcagaagat caaagggcta
     5101 ttgagacttt tcaacaaagg ataatttcgg gaaacctcct cggattccat tgcccagcta
     5161 tctgtcactt catcgaaagg acagtagaaa aggaaggtgg ctcctacaaa tgccatcatt
     5221 gcgataaagg aaaggctatc attcaagatc tctctgccga cagtggtccc aaagatggac
     5281 ccccacccac gaggagcatc gtggaaaaag aagaggttcc aaccacgtct acaaagcaag
     5341 tggattgatg tgacatctcc actgacgtaa gggatgacgc acaatcccac tatccttcgc
     5401 aagacccttc ctctatataa ggaagttcat ttcatttgga gaggacacgc tcgagtataa
     5461 gagctcattt ttacaacaat taccaacaac aacaaacaac aaacaacatt acaattacat
     5521 ttacaattat cgatacaatg ggatttgttc tcttttcaca attgccttca tttcttcttg
     5581 tctctacact tctcttattc ctagtaatat cccactcttg ccgtgcaggt aagtttctgc
     5641 ttctaccttt gatatatata taataattat cattaattag tagtaatata atatttcaaa
     5701 tatttttttc aaaataaaag aatgtagtat atagcaattg cttttctgta gtttataagt
     5761 gtgtatattt taatttataa cttttctaat atatgaccaa aatttgttga tgtgcaggag
     5821 gtcgcaactt aaaagaatta tccatgcttg aaaggcatga aaattggatg gttcatcatg
     5881 gacgtgtata caaagatgat atagaaaaag aacaccgctt caagacattc aaggaaaacg
     5941 ttgagttcat cgaatctttc aacaagaacg gaactcaacg ttataagcta gccgtcaata
     6001 aatatgctga tctgaccact gaggaattca caacatcatt tatggggctc gacacttcat
     6061 tactatccca gcaagaatca acagctacaa caacgtcctt taaatatgat agtgtgactg
     6121 aagtgccgaa tagcatggac tggagaaaga gagggagtgt cacaggagtc aaggatcaag
     6181 gtgtatgtgg atgttgttgg gcattttctg cggccgcggc tatagaagga gcatatcaaa
     6241 ttgcaaacaa cgaactaatc tctctttcag agcaacaact attggattgc tctacgcaga
     6301 acaaaggctg caacggaggt ttaatgacga atgcattcga ttttatcata gaaaatggtg
     6361 gaatttcaag ggaatcagac tatgaatacc taggtgaaca gtacacatgc agaagccgag
     6421 agaaaacagc agcagtgcaa ataagtagtt ataaagtcgt gcctgaaggt gaaacatcac
     6481 tattacaagc cgtaactaaa cagccagtgt ccattggaat agctgctagc caagatttac
     6541 agttttacgc gggaggaact tatgacggaa actgtgccga tcaaattaac catgctgtaa
     6601 cagcgatagg atatggaact gatgaggaag gtcagaaata ttggatagtg aagaattcat
     6661 gggggagtga ttggggtgag gaaggatata tgagaattgc tagagatgtt ggagttgatg
     6721 gtggccattg tggcattgca aaggttgcgt cgttccctac tgcttgagct tctctagcta
     6781 gagtcgatcg acaagctcga gtttctccat aataatgtgt gagtagttcc cagataaggg
     6841 aattagggtt cctatagggt ttcgctcatg tgttgagcat ataagaaacc cttagtatgt
     6901 atttgtattt gtaaaatact tctatcaata aaatttctaa ttcctaaaac caaaatccag
     6961 tactaaaatc cagatcgctg caagaggatg cacatgtgac cgagggacac gaagtgatcc
     7021 gtttaaacta tcagtgtttg acaggatata ttggcgggta aacctaagag aaaagagcgt
     7081 ttattagaat aatcggatat ttaaaagggc gtgaaaaggt ttatccgttc gtccatttgt
     7141 atgtgccagc
//
