# Supplementary material for: Bioengineering secreted proteases converts divergent Rcr3 orthologs and paralogs into extracellular immune co-receptors
Source: bioRxiv preprint, doi:10.1101/2024.02.14.580413, version 2 (2024-05-23)
Supplement: Dataset S2 [file 580413_file07.zip › S2_Dataset/pJK100-021.gb]

LOCUS       pJK100-021              7159 bp    DNA     circular UNA 29-JAN-2024
DEFINITION  pL2M-2x35S::NtPR1a-P0P1R2P3R4P5P6.
ACCESSION   urn.local...2cwi-ecqffyo
VERSION     urn.local...2cwi-ecqffyo
KEYWORDS    .
SOURCE      
  ORGANISM  .
FEATURES             Location/Qualifiers
     misc_feature    1..2785
                     /note="pVS1ori short"
                     /note="Derived using Geneious Prime 2023.1.2 'Annotate
                     from Database' based on nucleotide similarity"
                     /label="pVS1ori short"
     CDS             193..822
                     /note="StaA; similar to IncC2"
                     /codon_start=1
                     /transl_table=11
                     /product="pVS1 partitioning protein"
                     /protein_id="AAD19678.1"
                     /db_xref="GI:4378781"
                     /note="Derived using Geneious Prime 2023.1.2 'Annotate
                     from Database' based on protein similarity"
                     /label="pVS1 partitioning protein CDS"
     CDS             843..1058
                     /note="ORF3; not required for stable maintenance"
                     /codon_start=1
                     /transl_table=11
                     /product="hypothetical protein"
                     /protein_id="AAD19679.1"
                     /db_xref="GI:4378782"
                     /note="Derived using Geneious Prime 2023.1.2 'Annotate
                     from Database' based on protein similarity"
                     /label="hypothetical protein CDS"
     misc_feature    1089..1101
                     /name="KorB box"
                     /note="KorB box"
                     /note="Derived using Geneious Prime 2023.1.2 'Annotate
                     from Database' based on nucleotide similarity"
                     /label="KorB box"
     CDS             1217..2323
                     /note="RepA"
                     /transl_table=11
                     /product="pVS1 replication protein"
                     /protein_id="AAD19680.1"
                     /db_xref="GI:4378783"
                     /note="Derived using Geneious Prime 2023.1.2 'Annotate
                     from Database' based on protein similarity"
                     /label="pVS1 replication protein CDS"
     rep_origin      2389..2583
                     /note="pVS1 origin of replication"
                     /note="Derived using Geneious Prime 2023.1.2 'Annotate
                     from Database' based on nucleotide similarity"
                     /label="pVS1 origin of replication rep origin"
     misc_feature    2389..2396
                     /note="DnaA box"
                     /note="Derived using Geneious Prime 2023.1.2 'Annotate
                     from Database' based on nucleotide similarity"
                     /label="DnaA box"
     repeat_region   2400..2483
                     /note="21 bp repeats"
                     /rpt_type="direct"
                     /note="Derived using Geneious Prime 2023.1.2 'Annotate
                     from Database' based on nucleotide similarity"
                     /label="21 bp repeats repeat region"
     misc_feature    2484..2575
                     /note="AT-rich region"
                     /note="Derived using Geneious Prime 2023.1.2 'Annotate
                     from Database' based on nucleotide similarity"
                     /label="AT-rich region"
     misc_feature    2576..2583
                     /note="DnaA box"
                     /note="Derived using Geneious Prime 2023.1.2 'Annotate
                     from Database' based on nucleotide similarity"
                     /label="DnaA box"
     promoter        2791..2895
                     /gene="bla"
                     /note="AmpR promoter"
                     /note="Derived using Geneious Prime 2023.1.2 'Annotate
                     from Database' based on nucleotide similarity"
                     /label="bla promoter"
     CDS             2896..3690
                     /gene="aphA"
                     /function="kanamycin resistance"
                     /codon_start=1
                     /transl_table=11
                     /product="aminoglycoside 3'-phosphotransferase"
                     /protein_id="ADZ30886.1"
                     /db_xref="GI:325559604"
                     /note="Derived using Geneious Prime 2023.1.2 'Annotate
                     from Database' based on protein similarity"
                     /label="aphA CDS"
     terminator      3691..3838
                     /Note="Beta-lactamase TEM terminator"
                     /note="Derived using Geneious Prime 2023.1.2 'Annotate
                     from Database' based on nucleotide similarity"
                     /label="bla terminator"
     terminator      complement(3840..3878)
                     /name="Tndr"
                     /note="rho independent terminator"
                     /note="Derived using Geneious Prime 2023.1.2 'Annotate
                     from Database' based on nucleotide similarity"
                     /label="Tndr"
     rep_origin      3881..4449
                     /direction="RIGHT"
                     /note="high-copy-number ColE1/pMB1/pBR322/pUC origin of 
                     replication; ori"
                     /note="Derived using Geneious Prime 2023.1.2 'Annotate
                     from Database' based on nucleotide similarity"
                     /label="ori rep origin"
     misc_RNA        3897..4449
                     /name="RNA-II"
                     /note="Derived using Geneious Prime 2023.1.2 'Annotate
                     from Database' based on nucleotide similarity"
                     /label="RNA-II"
     terminator      complement(3898..3931)
                     /name="Tndr"
                     /note="rho independent terminator"
                     /note="Derived using Geneious Prime 2023.1.2 'Annotate
                     from Database' based on nucleotide similarity"
                     /label="Tndr"
     misc_RNA        complement(3900..4007)
                     /name="RNA-I"
                     /note="Derived using Geneious Prime 2023.1.2 'Annotate
                     from Database' based on nucleotide similarity"
                     /label="RNA-I"
     misc_feature    4516..4662
                     /note="LB; left border. Identical to sequence near
                     agrocinopine synthase on Agrobacterium tumefaciens strain
                     1D1460 plasmid pTi1D1460 (CP032929 nucleotides 161,573 -
                     161,719). "
                     /note="Derived using Geneious Prime 2023.1.2 'Annotate
                     from Database' based on nucleotide similarity"
                     /label="LB; left border"
     misc_feature    4585..4609
                     /note="T-DNA left border sequence (Thole et al., (2007)
                     Plant Physiol 145:1211-1219)"
                     /note="Derived using Geneious Prime 2023.1.2 'Annotate
                     from Database' based on nucleotide similarity"
                     /label="misc"
     promoter        4700..5443
                     /note="Double CaMV 35S"
                     /note="Derived using Geneious Prime 2023.1.2 'Annotate
                     from Database' based on nucleotide similarity"
                     /label="2x35S pro (Plant Parts Kit)"
     misc_feature    5476..5530
                     /note="TMV Omega; translational enhancer from the tobacco
                     mosaic virus 5'-leader sequence (Gallie et al., 1988)"
                     /note="Derived using Geneious Prime 2023.1.2 'Annotate
                     from Database' based on nucleotide similarity"
                     /label="TMV Omega (Plant parts kit)"
     sig_peptide     5538..5627
                     /peptide="MGFVLFSQLPSFLLVSTLLLFLVISHSCRA"
                     /note="Derived using Geneious Prime 2023.1.2 'Annotate
                     from Database' based on protein similarity"
                     /label="signal peptide"
     CDS             5538..5627
                     /codon_start=1
                     /transl_table=1
                     /note="Nicotiana tabacum PR1a signal peptide (AA 1 to 30)"
                     /note="Derived using Geneious Prime 2023.1.2 'Annotate
                     from Database' based on protein similarity"
                     /label="NtPR1a SP CDS"
     CDS             join(5628,5818..5822)
                     /label="linker CDS"
     intron          5629..5817
                     /Note="Portable intron (PIV2 aka IV2)"
                     /note="Derived using Geneious Prime 2023.1.2 'Annotate
                     from Database' based on nucleotide similarity"
                     /label="PIV2"
     CDS             <5823..>6125
                     /gene="pip1"
                     /product="phytophthora-inhibited protease 1"
                     /protein_id="ABG23376.1"
                     /db_xref="GI:108937128"
                     /note="Derived using Geneious Prime 2020.1.1 'Annotate
                     from Database' based on nucleotide similarity"
                     /label="Pip1 pro-domain fragment CDS"
     CDS             <6126..>6206
                     /gene="pip1"
                     /product="phytophthora-inhibited protease 1"
                     /protein_id="ABG23376.1"
                     /db_xref="GI:108937128"
                     /note="Derived using Geneious Prime 2020.1.1 'Annotate
                     from Database' based on nucleotide similarity"
                     /label="Pip1 fragment 1 CDS"
     CDS             <6207..>6311
                     /gene="Rcr3"
                     /note="required for Cf-2-dependent disease resistance"
                     /product="cysteine protease"
                     /protein_id="AAM19207.1"
                     /db_xref="GI:20334373"
                     /note="Derived using Geneious Prime 2020.1.1 'Annotate
                     from Database' based on nucleotide similarity"
                     /label="Rcr3pim fragment 2 CDS"
     CDS             <6312..>6386
                     /gene="pip1"
                     /product="phytophthora-inhibited protease 1"
                     /protein_id="ABG23376.1"
                     /db_xref="GI:108937128"
                     /note="Derived using Geneious Prime 2020.1.1 'Annotate
                     from Database' based on nucleotide similarity"
                     /label="Pip1 fragment 3 CDS"
     CDS             <6387..>6509
                     /gene="Rcr3"
                     /note="required for Cf-2-dependent disease resistance"
                     /product="cysteine protease"
                     /protein_id="AAM19207.1"
                     /db_xref="GI:20334373"
                     /note="Derived using Geneious Prime 2020.1.1 'Annotate
                     from Database' based on nucleotide similarity"
                     /label="Rcr3pim fragment 4 CDS"
     CDS             <6510..>6650
                     /gene="pip1"
                     /product="phytophthora-inhibited protease 1"
                     /protein_id="ABG23376.1"
                     /db_xref="GI:108937128"
                     /note="Derived using Geneious Prime 2020.1.1 'Annotate
                     from Database' based on nucleotide similarity"
                     /label="Pip1 fragment 5 CDS"
     CDS             <6651..6776
                     /gene="pip1"
                     /product="phytophthora-inhibited protease 1"
                     /protein_id="ABG23376.1"
                     /db_xref="GI:108937128"
                     /note="Derived using Geneious Prime 2020.1.1 'Annotate
                     from Database' based on nucleotide similarity"
                     /label="Pip1 fragment 6 CDS"
     terminator      6781..6984
                     /note="CaMV poly(A) signal; cauliflower mosaic virus
                     polyadenylation signal"
                     /note="Plant parts kit"
                     /note="Derived using Geneious Prime 2023.1.2 'Annotate
                     from Database' based on nucleotide similarity"
                     /label="35S terminator"
     misc_feature    complement(7030..7155)
                     /note="RB; Right border. Identical to sequence near
                     D-nopaline dehydrogenase on Agrobacterium tumefaciens
                     strain 1D1460 plasmid pTi1D1460. Partial RB overdrive
                     sequence (CP032929 nucleotides 186,435 - 186,560)."
                     /label="RB partial overdrive sequence"
     misc_feature    7048..7072
                     /note="T-DNA right border sequence (Thole et al., (2007)
                     Plant Physiol 145:1211-1219)"
                     /note="Derived using Geneious Prime 2023.1.2 'Annotate
                     from Database' based on nucleotide similarity"
                     /label="misc"
ORIGIN      
        1 cgtgcggctg catgaaatcc tggccggttt gtctgatgcc aagctggcgg cctggccggc
       61 cagcttggcc gctgaagaaa ccgagcgccg ccgtctaaaa aggtgatgtg tatttgagta
      121 aaacagcttg cgtcatgcgg tcgctgcgta tatgatgcga tgagtaaata aacaaatacg
      181 caaggggaac gcatgaaggt tatcgctgta cttaaccaga aaggcgggtc aggcaagacg
      241 accatcgcaa cccatctagc ccgcgccctg caactcgccg gggccgatgt tctgttagtc
      301 gattccgatc cccagggcag tgcccgcgat tgggcggccg tgcgggaaga tcaaccgcta
      361 accgttgtcg gcatcgaccg cccgacgatt gaccgcgacg tgaaggccat cggccggcgc
      421 gacttcgtag tgatcgacgg agcgccccag gcggcggact tggctgtgtc cgcgatcaag
      481 gcagccgact tcgtgctgat tccggtgcag ccaagccctt acgacatatg ggccaccgcc
      541 gacctggtgg agctggttaa gcagcgcatt gaggtcacgg atggaaggct acaagcggcc
      601 tttgtcgtgt cgcgggcgat caaaggcacg cgcatcggcg gtgaggttgc cgaggcgctg
      661 gccgggtacg agctgcccat tcttgagtcc cgtatcacgc agcgcgtgag ctacccaggc
      721 actgccgccg ccggcacaac cgttcttgaa tcagaacccg agggcgacgc tgcccgcgag
      781 gtccaggcgc tggccgctga aattaaatca aaactcattt gagttaatga ggtaaagaga
      841 aaatgagcaa aagcacaaac acgctaagtg ccggccgtcc gagcgcacgc agcagcaagg
      901 ctgcaacgtt ggccagcctg gcagacacgc cagccatgaa gcgggtcaac tttcagttgc
      961 cggcggagga tcacaccaag ctgaagatgt acgcggtacg ccaaggcaag accattaccg
     1021 agctgctatc tgaatacatc gcgcagctac cagagtaaat gagcaaatga ataaatgagt
     1081 agatgaattt tagcggctaa aggaggcggc atggaaaatc aagaacaacc aggcaccgac
     1141 gccgtggaat gccccatgtg tggaggaacg ggcggttggc caggcgtaag cggctgggtt
     1201 gtctgccggc cctgcaatgg cactggaacc cccaagcccg aggaatcggc gtgacggtcg
     1261 caaaccatcc ggcccggtac aaatcggcgc ggcgctgggt gatgacctgg tggagaagtt
     1321 gaaggccgcg caggccgccc agcggcaacg catcgaggca gaagcacgcc ccggtgaatc
     1381 gtggcaagcg gccgctgatc gaatccgcaa agaatcccgg caaccgccgg cagccggtgc
     1441 gccgtcgatt aggaagccgc ccaagggcga cgagcaacca gattttttcg ttccgatgct
     1501 ctatgacgtg ggcacccgcg atagtcgcag catcatggac gtggccgttt tccgtctgtc
     1561 gaagcgtgac cgacgagctg gcgaggtgat ccgctacgag cttccagacg ggcacgtaga
     1621 ggtttccgca gggccggccg gcatggccag tgtgtgggat tacgacctgg tactgatggc
     1681 ggtttcccat ctaaccgaat ccatgaaccg ataccgggaa gggaagggag acaagcccgg
     1741 ccgcgtgttc cgtccacacg ttgcggacgt actcaagttc tgccggcgag ccgatggcgg
     1801 aaagcagaaa gacgacctgg tagaaacctg cattcggtta aacaccacgc acgttgccat
     1861 gcagcgtacg aagaaggcca agaacggccg cctggtgacg gtatccgagg gtgaagcctt
     1921 gattagccgc tacaagatcg taaagagcga aaccgggcgg ccggagtaca tcgagatcga
     1981 gctagctgat tggatgtacc gcgagatcac agaaggcaag aacccggacg tgctgacggt
     2041 tcaccccgat tactttttga tcgatcccgg catcggccgt tttctctacc gcctggcacg
     2101 ccgcgccgca ggcaaggcag aagccagatg gttgttcaag acgatctacg aacgcagtgg
     2161 cagcgccgga gagttcaaga agttctgttt caccgtgcgc aagctgatcg ggtcaaatga
     2221 cctgccggag tacgatttga aggaggaggc ggggcaggct ggcccgatcc tagtcatgcg
     2281 ctaccgcaac ctgatcgagg gcgaagcatc cgccggttcc taatgtacgg agcagatgct
     2341 agggcaaatt gccctagcag gggaaaaagg tcgaaaaagc ttctttcctg tggatagcac
     2401 gtacattggg aacccaaagc cgtacattgg gaaccggaac ccgtacattg ggaacccaaa
     2461 gccgtacatt gggaaccggt cacacatgta agtgactgat ataaaagaga aaaaaggcga
     2521 tttttccgcc taaaactctt taaaacttat taaaactctt aaaacccgcc tggcctgtgc
     2581 ataactgtct ggccagcgca cagccgaaca gctgcaaaaa gcgcctaccc ttcggtcgct
     2641 gcgctcccta cgccccgccg cttcgcgtcg gcctatcgcg gccgctggcc gctcaaaaat
     2701 ggctggccta cggccaggca atctaccagg gcgcggacaa gccgcgccgt cgccactcga
     2761 ccgccggcgc ccacatcaag gctccgagtg cgcggaaccc ctatttgttt atttttctaa
     2821 atacattcaa atatgtatcc gctcatgaga caataaccct gataaatgct tcaataatat
     2881 tgaaaaagga agagtatggc taaaatgaga atatcaccgg aattgaaaaa actgatcgaa
     2941 aaataccgct gcgtaaaaga tacggaagga atgtctcctg ctaaggtata taagctggtg
     3001 ggagaaaatg aaaacctata tttaaaaatg acggacagcc ggtataaagg gaccacctat
     3061 gatgtggaac gggaaaagga catgatgcta tggctggaag gaaagctgcc tgttccaaag
     3121 gtcctgcact ttgaacggca tgatggctgg agcaatctgc tcatgagtga ggccgatggc
     3181 gtcctttgct cggaagagta tgaagatgaa caaagccctg aaaagattat cgagctgtat
     3241 gcggagtgca tcaggctctt tcactccatc gacatatcgg attgtcccta tacgaatagc
     3301 ttagacagcc gcttagccga attggattac ttactgaata acgatctggc cgatgtggat
     3361 tgcgaaaact gggaagagga cactccattt aaagatccgc gcgagctgta tgatttttta
     3421 aagacggaaa agcccgaaga ggaacttgtc ttttcccacg gcgacctggg agacagcaac
     3481 atctttgtga aagatggcaa agtaagtggc tttattgatc ttgggagaag cggcagggcg
     3541 gacaagtggt atgacattgc cttctgcgtc cggtcgctca gggaggatat cggggaagaa
     3601 cagtatgtcg agctattttt tgacttactg gggatcaagc ctgattggga gaaaataaaa
     3661 tattatattt tactggatga attgttttag ctgtcagacc aagtttactc atatatactt
     3721 tagattgatt taaaacttca tttttaattt aaaaggatct aggtgaagat cctttttgat
     3781 aatctcatga ccaaaatccc ttaacgtgag ttttcgttcc actgagcgtc agaccccgta
     3841 gaaaagatca aaggatcttc ttgagatcct ttttttctgc gcgtaatctg ctgcttgcaa
     3901 acaaaaaaac caccgctacc agcggtggtt tgtttgccgg atcaagagct accaactctt
     3961 tttccgaagg taactggctt cagcagagcg cagataccaa atactgttct tctagtgtag
     4021 ccgtagttag gccaccactt caagaactct gtagcaccgc ctacatacct cgctctgcta
     4081 atcctgttac cagtggctgc tgccagtggc gataagtcgt gtcttaccgg gttggactca
     4141 agacgatagt taccggataa ggcgcagcgg tcgggctgaa cggggggttc gtgcacacag
     4201 cccagcttgg agcgaacgac ctacaccgaa ctgagatacc tacagcgtga gctatgagaa
     4261 agcgccacgc ttcccgaagg gagaaaggcg gacaggtatc cggtaagcgg cagggtcgga
     4321 acaggagagc gcacgaggga gcttccaggg ggaaacgcct ggtatcttta tagtcctgtc
     4381 gggtttcgcc acctctgact tgagcgtcga tttttgtgat gctcgtcagg ggggcggagc
     4441 ctatggaaaa acgccagcaa cgcggccttt ttacggttcc tgctcggatc tgttggaccg
     4501 gacagtagtc atggttgatg ggctgcctgt atcgagtggt gattttgtgc cgagctgccg
     4561 gtcggggagc tgttggctgg ctggtggcag gatatattgt ggtgtaaaca aattgacgct
     4621 tagacaactt aataacacat tgcggacgtt tttaatgtac tggggttgaa cactctgtgc
     4681 cgaattcgga tccggaggtc aacatggtgg agcacgacac tctggtctac tccaaaaatg
     4741 tcaaagatac agtctcagaa gatcaaaggg ctattgagac ttttcaacaa aggataattt
     4801 cgggaaacct cctcggattc cattgcccag ctatctgtca cttcatcgaa aggacagtag
     4861 aaaaggaagg tggctcctac aaatgccatc attgcgataa aggaaaggct atcattcaag
     4921 atctctctgc cgacagtggt cccaaagatg gacccccacc cacgaggagc atcgtggaaa
     4981 aagaagaggt tccaaccacg tctacaaagc aagtggattg atgtgataac atggtggagc
     5041 acgacactct ggtctactcc aaaaatgtca aagatacagt ctcagaagat caaagggcta
     5101 ttgagacttt tcaacaaagg ataatttcgg gaaacctcct cggattccat tgcccagcta
     5161 tctgtcactt catcgaaagg acagtagaaa aggaaggtgg ctcctacaaa tgccatcatt
     5221 gcgataaagg aaaggctatc attcaagatc tctctgccga cagtggtccc aaagatggac
     5281 ccccacccac gaggagcatc gtggaaaaag aagaggttcc aaccacgtct acaaagcaag
     5341 tggattgatg tgacatctcc actgacgtaa gggatgacgc acaatcccac tatccttcgc
     5401 aagacccttc ctctatataa ggaagttcat ttcatttgga gaggacacgc tcgagtataa
     5461 gagctcattt ttacaacaat taccaacaac aacaaacaac aaacaacatt acaattacat
     5521 ttacaattat cgatacaatg ggatttgttc tcttttcaca attgccttca tttcttcttg
     5581 tctctacact tctcttattc ctagtaatat cccactcttg ccgtgcaggt aagtttctgc
     5641 ttctaccttt gatatatata taataattat cattaattag tagtaatata atatttcaaa
     5701 tatttttttc aaaataaaag aatgtagtat atagcaattg cttttctgta gtttataagt
     5761 gtgtatattt taatttataa cttttctaat atatgaccaa aatttgttga tgtgcaggag
     5821 gtcgcaactt aaaagaatta tccatgcttg aaaggcatga aaattggatg gttcatcatg
     5881 gacgtgtata caaagatgat atagaaaaag aacaccgctt caagacattc aaggaaaacg
     5941 ttgagttcat cgaatctttc aacaagaacg gaactcaacg ttataagcta gccgtcaata
     6001 aatatgctga tctgaccact gaggaattca caacatcatt tatggggctc gacacttcat
     6061 tactatccca gcaagaatca acagctacaa caacgtcctt taaatatgat agtgtgactg
     6121 aagtgccgaa tagcatggac tggagaaaga gagggagtgt cacaggagtc aaggatcaag
     6181 gtgtatgtgg atgttgttgg gcattttctg cagttggatc actagaagga gcctacaaaa
     6241 ttgcaacagg caacttgatg gaattctctg aacaggaact tctcgattgc accaccaaca
     6301 attatggctg cgagggcgga ctaatgactg tcgcttacga cttcttactt cagaacaatg
     6361 gcgggggcat taccacagag actaactatg aatacctagg tgaacagtac acatgcagaa
     6421 gccgagagaa aacagcagca gtgcaaataa gtagttataa agtcgtgcct gaaggtgaaa
     6481 catcactatt acaagccgta actaaacagc ctatttctgt tggtattgcg gctaacgatg
     6541 agtttcatat gtacggaagt ggaatatatg atggaagttg taattctaga ctgaatcatg
     6601 cagtgacagt tataggttat gggacaagtg aagaagatgg tacaaaatat tggatagtga
     6661 agaattcatg ggggagtgat tggggtgagg aaggatatat gagaattgct agagatgttg
     6721 gagttgatgg tggccattgt ggcattgcaa aggttgcgtc gttccctact gcttgagctt
     6781 ctctagctag agtcgatcga caagctcgag tttctccata ataatgtgtg agtagttccc
     6841 agataaggga attagggttc ctatagggtt tcgctcatgt gttgagcata taagaaaccc
     6901 ttagtatgta tttgtatttg taaaatactt ctatcaataa aatttctaat tcctaaaacc
     6961 aaaatccagt actaaaatcc agatcgctgc aagaggatgc acatgtgacc gagggacacg
     7021 aagtgatccg tttaaactat cagtgtttga caggatatat tggcgggtaa acctaagaga
     7081 aaagagcgtt tattagaata atcggatatt taaaagggcg tgaaaaggtt tatccgttcg
     7141 tccatttgta tgtgccagc
//
