# Supplementary material for: Bioengineering secreted proteases converts divergent Rcr3 orthologs and paralogs into extracellular immune co-receptors
Source: bioRxiv preprint, doi:10.1101/2024.02.14.580413, version 2 (2024-05-23)
Supplement: Dataset S2 [file 580413_file07.zip › S2_Dataset/pJK235-011.gb]

LOCUS       pJK235-011              8838 bp    DNA     circular UNA 29-JAN-2024
DEFINITION  pL2M-P19//2x35S::NtPR1a-P0P1P2R3P5improved3-R6.
ACCESSION   urn.local...2czk-ecqffzf
VERSION     urn.local...2czk-ecqffzf
KEYWORDS    .
SOURCE      
  ORGANISM  .
FEATURES             Location/Qualifiers
     misc_feature    1..2785
                     /note="pVS1ori short"
                     /note="Derived using Geneious Prime 2023.1.2 'Annotate
                     from Database' based on nucleotide similarity"
                     /label="pVS1ori short"
     CDS             193..822
                     /note="StaA; similar to IncC2"
                     /codon_start=1
                     /transl_table=11
                     /product="pVS1 partitioning protein"
                     /protein_id="AAD19678.1"
                     /db_xref="GI:4378781"
                     /note="Derived using Geneious Prime 2023.1.2 'Annotate
                     from Database' based on protein similarity"
                     /label="pVS1 partitioning protein CDS"
     CDS             843..1058
                     /note="ORF3; not required for stable maintenance"
                     /codon_start=1
                     /transl_table=11
                     /product="hypothetical protein"
                     /protein_id="AAD19679.1"
                     /db_xref="GI:4378782"
                     /note="Derived using Geneious Prime 2023.1.2 'Annotate
                     from Database' based on protein similarity"
                     /label="hypothetical protein CDS"
     misc_feature    1089..1101
                     /name="KorB box"
                     /note="KorB box"
                     /note="Derived using Geneious Prime 2023.1.2 'Annotate
                     from Database' based on nucleotide similarity"
                     /label="KorB box"
     CDS             1217..2323
                     /note="RepA"
                     /transl_table=11
                     /product="pVS1 replication protein"
                     /protein_id="AAD19680.1"
                     /db_xref="GI:4378783"
                     /note="Derived using Geneious Prime 2023.1.2 'Annotate
                     from Database' based on protein similarity"
                     /label="pVS1 replication protein CDS"
     rep_origin      2389..2583
                     /note="pVS1 origin of replication"
                     /note="Derived using Geneious Prime 2023.1.2 'Annotate
                     from Database' based on nucleotide similarity"
                     /label="pVS1 origin of replication rep origin"
     misc_feature    2389..2396
                     /note="DnaA box"
                     /note="Derived using Geneious Prime 2023.1.2 'Annotate
                     from Database' based on nucleotide similarity"
                     /label="DnaA box"
     repeat_region   2400..2483
                     /note="21 bp repeats"
                     /rpt_type="direct"
                     /note="Derived using Geneious Prime 2023.1.2 'Annotate
                     from Database' based on nucleotide similarity"
                     /label="21 bp repeats repeat region"
     misc_feature    2484..2575
                     /note="AT-rich region"
                     /note="Derived using Geneious Prime 2023.1.2 'Annotate
                     from Database' based on nucleotide similarity"
                     /label="AT-rich region"
     misc_feature    2576..2583
                     /note="DnaA box"
                     /note="Derived using Geneious Prime 2023.1.2 'Annotate
                     from Database' based on nucleotide similarity"
                     /label="DnaA box"
     promoter        2791..2895
                     /gene="bla"
                     /note="AmpR promoter"
                     /note="Derived using Geneious Prime 2023.1.2 'Annotate
                     from Database' based on nucleotide similarity"
                     /label="bla promoter"
     CDS             2896..3690
                     /gene="aphA"
                     /function="kanamycin resistance"
                     /codon_start=1
                     /transl_table=11
                     /product="aminoglycoside 3'-phosphotransferase"
                     /protein_id="ADZ30886.1"
                     /db_xref="GI:325559604"
                     /note="Derived using Geneious Prime 2023.1.2 'Annotate
                     from Database' based on protein similarity"
                     /label="aphA CDS"
     terminator      3691..3838
                     /Note="Beta-lactamase TEM terminator"
                     /note="Derived using Geneious Prime 2023.1.2 'Annotate
                     from Database' based on nucleotide similarity"
                     /label="bla terminator"
     terminator      complement(3840..3878)
                     /name="Tndr"
                     /note="rho independent terminator"
                     /note="Derived using Geneious Prime 2023.1.2 'Annotate
                     from Database' based on nucleotide similarity"
                     /label="Tndr"
     rep_origin      3881..4449
                     /direction="RIGHT"
                     /note="high-copy-number ColE1/pMB1/pBR322/pUC origin of 
                     replication; ori"
                     /note="Derived using Geneious Prime 2023.1.2 'Annotate
                     from Database' based on nucleotide similarity"
                     /label="ori rep origin"
     misc_RNA        3897..4449
                     /name="RNA-II"
                     /note="Derived using Geneious Prime 2023.1.2 'Annotate
                     from Database' based on nucleotide similarity"
                     /label="RNA-II"
     terminator      complement(3898..3931)
                     /name="Tndr"
                     /note="rho independent terminator"
                     /note="Derived using Geneious Prime 2023.1.2 'Annotate
                     from Database' based on nucleotide similarity"
                     /label="Tndr"
     misc_RNA        complement(3900..4007)
                     /name="RNA-I"
                     /note="Derived using Geneious Prime 2023.1.2 'Annotate
                     from Database' based on nucleotide similarity"
                     /label="RNA-I"
     misc_feature    4516..4662
                     /note="LB; left border. Identical to sequence near
                     agrocinopine synthase on Agrobacterium tumefaciens strain
                     1D1460 plasmid pTi1D1460 (CP032929 nucleotides 161,573 -
                     161,719). "
                     /note="Derived using Geneious Prime 2023.1.2 'Annotate
                     from Database' based on nucleotide similarity"
                     /label="LB; left border"
     misc_feature    4585..4609
                     /note="T-DNA left border sequence (Thole et al., (2007)
                     Plant Physiol 145:1211-1219)"
                     /note="Derived using Geneious Prime 2023.1.2 'Annotate
                     from Database' based on nucleotide similarity"
                     /label="misc"
     terminator      complement(4701..5408)
                     /note="OCS terminator"
                     /note="octopine synthase terminator"
                     /note="Derived using Geneious Prime 2023.1.2 'Annotate
                     from Database' based on nucleotide similarity"
                     /label="OCS terminator"
     CDS             complement(5416..5934)
                     /gene="p19"
                     /note="Tombusvirus RNA silencing suppressor 19 kDa
                     protein; similar to CAC01277.1; characterized in PubMed ID
                     18944038"
                     /codon_start=1
                     /transl_table=11
                     /product="RNA silencing suppressor 19 kDa protein"
                     /protein_id="AIN46664.1"
                     /db_xref="GI:684152027"
                     /note="Derived using Geneious Prime 2023.1.2 'Annotate
                     from Database' based on protein similarity"
                     /label="p19 CDS"
     promoter        complement(5939..6319)
                     /note="mas1'-2' mannopine synthase promoter; mas2' drives
                     MCS2 ORF; mas1' truncated by 96 nt; enhancer elements,
                     TATA box, and start codon missing"
                     /note="Derived using Geneious Prime 2023.1.2 'Annotate
                     from Database' based on nucleotide similarity"
                     /label="truncated MAS promoter"
     promoter        6359..7102
                     /note="Double CaMV 35S"
                     /note="Derived using Geneious Prime 2023.1.2 'Annotate
                     from Database' based on nucleotide similarity"
                     /label="2x35S pro (Plant Parts Kit)"
     misc_feature    7135..7189
                     /note="TMV Omega; translational enhancer from the tobacco
                     mosaic virus 5'-leader sequence (Gallie et al., 1988)"
                     /note="Derived using Geneious Prime 2023.1.2 'Annotate
                     from Database' based on nucleotide similarity"
                     /label="TMV Omega (Plant parts kit)"
     sig_peptide     7197..7286
                     /peptide="MGFVLFSQLPSFLLVSTLLLFLVISHSCRA"
                     /note="Derived using Geneious Prime 2023.1.2 'Annotate
                     from Database' based on protein similarity"
                     /label="signal peptide"
     CDS             7197..7286
                     /codon_start=1
                     /transl_table=1
                     /note="Nicotiana tabacum PR1a signal peptide (AA 1 to 30)"
                     /note="Derived using Geneious Prime 2023.1.2 'Annotate
                     from Database' based on protein similarity"
                     /label="NtPR1a SP CDS"
     CDS             join(7287,7477..>7481)
                     /label="GlyGly-Linker"
     intron          7288..7476
                     /Note="Portable intron (PIV2 aka IV2)"
                     /note="Derived using Geneious Prime 2023.1.2 'Annotate
                     from Database' based on nucleotide similarity"
                     /label="PIV2"
     CDS             <7482..>7784
                     /label="PIP1 #0"
     CDS             <7785..>7868
                     /label="PIP1 #1"
     CDS             <7869..>7967
                     /label="PIP1 #2"
     CDS             <7968..>8039
                     /label="RCR3 #3"
     CDS             <8040..>8159
                     /label="PIP1 #4"
     CDS             <8160..>8297
                     /gene="pip1"
                     /codon_start=1
                     /product="phytophthora-inhibited protease 1"
                     /protein_id="ABG23376.1"
                     /db_xref="GI:108937128"
                     /label="PIP1 - Part 5"
     Mutation        8184..8186
                     /created_by="User"
                     /modified_by="User"
                     /label="N>S"
     Mutation        8187..8189
                     /created_by="User"
                     /modified_by="User"
                     /label="D>Q"
     Mutation        8190..8192
                     /created_by="User"
                     /modified_by="User"
                     /label="E>D"
     Mutation        8193..8195
                     /created_by="User"
                     /modified_by="User"
                     /label="F>L"
     Mutation        8196..8198
                     /created_by="User"
                     /modified_by="User"
                     /label="H>Q"
     Mutation        8199..8201
                     /created_by="User"
                     /label="M>F"
     Mutation        8205..8207
                     /created_by="User"
                     /label="G>A"
     Mutation        8208..8210
                     /created_by="User"
                     /label="S>G"
     Mutation        8277..8279
                     /created_by="User"
                     /label="S>D"
     Mutation        8289..8291
                     /created_by="User"
                     /label="T>Q"
     CDS             <8298..8426
                     /label="RCR3 #6"
     terminator      8431..8634
                     /note="CaMV poly(A) signal; cauliflower mosaic virus
                     polyadenylation signal"
                     /note="Plant parts kit"
                     /note="Derived using Geneious Prime 2023.1.2 'Annotate
                     from Database' based on nucleotide similarity"
                     /label="35S terminator"
     misc_feature    complement(8680..8834)
                     /note="RB; Right border. Identical to sequence near
                     D-nopaline dehydrogenase on Agrobacterium tumefaciens
                     strain 1D1460 plasmid pTi1D1460 (CP032929 nucleotides
                     186,435 - 186,589). "
                     /note="Derived using Geneious Prime 2023.1.2 'Annotate
                     from Database' based on nucleotide similarity"
                     /label="RB"
     misc_feature    8698..8722
                     /note="T-DNA right border sequence (Thole et al., (2007)
                     Plant Physiol 145:1211-1219)"
                     /note="Derived using Geneious Prime 2023.1.2 'Annotate
                     from Database' based on nucleotide similarity"
                     /label="misc"
ORIGIN      
        1 cgtgcggctg catgaaatcc tggccggttt gtctgatgcc aagctggcgg cctggccggc
       61 cagcttggcc gctgaagaaa ccgagcgccg ccgtctaaaa aggtgatgtg tatttgagta
      121 aaacagcttg cgtcatgcgg tcgctgcgta tatgatgcga tgagtaaata aacaaatacg
      181 caaggggaac gcatgaaggt tatcgctgta cttaaccaga aaggcgggtc aggcaagacg
      241 accatcgcaa cccatctagc ccgcgccctg caactcgccg gggccgatgt tctgttagtc
      301 gattccgatc cccagggcag tgcccgcgat tgggcggccg tgcgggaaga tcaaccgcta
      361 accgttgtcg gcatcgaccg cccgacgatt gaccgcgacg tgaaggccat cggccggcgc
      421 gacttcgtag tgatcgacgg agcgccccag gcggcggact tggctgtgtc cgcgatcaag
      481 gcagccgact tcgtgctgat tccggtgcag ccaagccctt acgacatatg ggccaccgcc
      541 gacctggtgg agctggttaa gcagcgcatt gaggtcacgg atggaaggct acaagcggcc
      601 tttgtcgtgt cgcgggcgat caaaggcacg cgcatcggcg gtgaggttgc cgaggcgctg
      661 gccgggtacg agctgcccat tcttgagtcc cgtatcacgc agcgcgtgag ctacccaggc
      721 actgccgccg ccggcacaac cgttcttgaa tcagaacccg agggcgacgc tgcccgcgag
      781 gtccaggcgc tggccgctga aattaaatca aaactcattt gagttaatga ggtaaagaga
      841 aaatgagcaa aagcacaaac acgctaagtg ccggccgtcc gagcgcacgc agcagcaagg
      901 ctgcaacgtt ggccagcctg gcagacacgc cagccatgaa gcgggtcaac tttcagttgc
      961 cggcggagga tcacaccaag ctgaagatgt acgcggtacg ccaaggcaag accattaccg
     1021 agctgctatc tgaatacatc gcgcagctac cagagtaaat gagcaaatga ataaatgagt
     1081 agatgaattt tagcggctaa aggaggcggc atggaaaatc aagaacaacc aggcaccgac
     1141 gccgtggaat gccccatgtg tggaggaacg ggcggttggc caggcgtaag cggctgggtt
     1201 gtctgccggc cctgcaatgg cactggaacc cccaagcccg aggaatcggc gtgacggtcg
     1261 caaaccatcc ggcccggtac aaatcggcgc ggcgctgggt gatgacctgg tggagaagtt
     1321 gaaggccgcg caggccgccc agcggcaacg catcgaggca gaagcacgcc ccggtgaatc
     1381 gtggcaagcg gccgctgatc gaatccgcaa agaatcccgg caaccgccgg cagccggtgc
     1441 gccgtcgatt aggaagccgc ccaagggcga cgagcaacca gattttttcg ttccgatgct
     1501 ctatgacgtg ggcacccgcg atagtcgcag catcatggac gtggccgttt tccgtctgtc
     1561 gaagcgtgac cgacgagctg gcgaggtgat ccgctacgag cttccagacg ggcacgtaga
     1621 ggtttccgca gggccggccg gcatggccag tgtgtgggat tacgacctgg tactgatggc
     1681 ggtttcccat ctaaccgaat ccatgaaccg ataccgggaa gggaagggag acaagcccgg
     1741 ccgcgtgttc cgtccacacg ttgcggacgt actcaagttc tgccggcgag ccgatggcgg
     1801 aaagcagaaa gacgacctgg tagaaacctg cattcggtta aacaccacgc acgttgccat
     1861 gcagcgtacg aagaaggcca agaacggccg cctggtgacg gtatccgagg gtgaagcctt
     1921 gattagccgc tacaagatcg taaagagcga aaccgggcgg ccggagtaca tcgagatcga
     1981 gctagctgat tggatgtacc gcgagatcac agaaggcaag aacccggacg tgctgacggt
     2041 tcaccccgat tactttttga tcgatcccgg catcggccgt tttctctacc gcctggcacg
     2101 ccgcgccgca ggcaaggcag aagccagatg gttgttcaag acgatctacg aacgcagtgg
     2161 cagcgccgga gagttcaaga agttctgttt caccgtgcgc aagctgatcg ggtcaaatga
     2221 cctgccggag tacgatttga aggaggaggc ggggcaggct ggcccgatcc tagtcatgcg
     2281 ctaccgcaac ctgatcgagg gcgaagcatc cgccggttcc taatgtacgg agcagatgct
     2341 agggcaaatt gccctagcag gggaaaaagg tcgaaaaagc ttctttcctg tggatagcac
     2401 gtacattggg aacccaaagc cgtacattgg gaaccggaac ccgtacattg ggaacccaaa
     2461 gccgtacatt gggaaccggt cacacatgta agtgactgat ataaaagaga aaaaaggcga
     2521 tttttccgcc taaaactctt taaaacttat taaaactctt aaaacccgcc tggcctgtgc
     2581 ataactgtct ggccagcgca cagccgaaca gctgcaaaaa gcgcctaccc ttcggtcgct
     2641 gcgctcccta cgccccgccg cttcgcgtcg gcctatcgcg gccgctggcc gctcaaaaat
     2701 ggctggccta cggccaggca atctaccagg gcgcggacaa gccgcgccgt cgccactcga
     2761 ccgccggcgc ccacatcaag gctccgagtg cgcggaaccc ctatttgttt atttttctaa
     2821 atacattcaa atatgtatcc gctcatgaga caataaccct gataaatgct tcaataatat
     2881 tgaaaaagga agagtatggc taaaatgaga atatcaccgg aattgaaaaa actgatcgaa
     2941 aaataccgct gcgtaaaaga tacggaagga atgtctcctg ctaaggtata taagctggtg
     3001 ggagaaaatg aaaacctata tttaaaaatg acggacagcc ggtataaagg gaccacctat
     3061 gatgtggaac gggaaaagga catgatgcta tggctggaag gaaagctgcc tgttccaaag
     3121 gtcctgcact ttgaacggca tgatggctgg agcaatctgc tcatgagtga ggccgatggc
     3181 gtcctttgct cggaagagta tgaagatgaa caaagccctg aaaagattat cgagctgtat
     3241 gcggagtgca tcaggctctt tcactccatc gacatatcgg attgtcccta tacgaatagc
     3301 ttagacagcc gcttagccga attggattac ttactgaata acgatctggc cgatgtggat
     3361 tgcgaaaact gggaagagga cactccattt aaagatccgc gcgagctgta tgatttttta
     3421 aagacggaaa agcccgaaga ggaacttgtc ttttcccacg gcgacctggg agacagcaac
     3481 atctttgtga aagatggcaa agtaagtggc tttattgatc ttgggagaag cggcagggcg
     3541 gacaagtggt atgacattgc cttctgcgtc cggtcgctca gggaggatat cggggaagaa
     3601 cagtatgtcg agctattttt tgacttactg gggatcaagc ctgattggga gaaaataaaa
     3661 tattatattt tactggatga attgttttag ctgtcagacc aagtttactc atatatactt
     3721 tagattgatt taaaacttca tttttaattt aaaaggatct aggtgaagat cctttttgat
     3781 aatctcatga ccaaaatccc ttaacgtgag ttttcgttcc actgagcgtc agaccccgta
     3841 gaaaagatca aaggatcttc ttgagatcct ttttttctgc gcgtaatctg ctgcttgcaa
     3901 acaaaaaaac caccgctacc agcggtggtt tgtttgccgg atcaagagct accaactctt
     3961 tttccgaagg taactggctt cagcagagcg cagataccaa atactgttct tctagtgtag
     4021 ccgtagttag gccaccactt caagaactct gtagcaccgc ctacatacct cgctctgcta
     4081 atcctgttac cagtggctgc tgccagtggc gataagtcgt gtcttaccgg gttggactca
     4141 agacgatagt taccggataa ggcgcagcgg tcgggctgaa cggggggttc gtgcacacag
     4201 cccagcttgg agcgaacgac ctacaccgaa ctgagatacc tacagcgtga gctatgagaa
     4261 agcgccacgc ttcccgaagg gagaaaggcg gacaggtatc cggtaagcgg cagggtcgga
     4321 acaggagagc gcacgaggga gcttccaggg ggaaacgcct ggtatcttta tagtcctgtc
     4381 gggtttcgcc acctctgact tgagcgtcga tttttgtgat gctcgtcagg ggggcggagc
     4441 ctatggaaaa acgccagcaa cgcggccttt ttacggttcc tgctcggatc tgttggaccg
     4501 gacagtagtc atggttgatg ggctgcctgt atcgagtggt gattttgtgc cgagctgccg
     4561 gtcggggagc tgttggctgg ctggtggcag gatatattgt ggtgtaaaca aattgacgct
     4621 tagacaactt aataacacat tgcggacgtt tttaatgtac tggggttgaa cactctgtgc
     4681 cgaattcgga tccagcggtc ctgctgagcc tcgacatgtt gtcgcaaaat tcgccctgga
     4741 cccgcccaac gatttgtcgt cactgtcaag gtttgacctg cacttcattt ggggcccaca
     4801 tacaccaaaa aaatgctgca taattctcgg ggcagcaagt cggttacccg gccgccgtgc
     4861 tggaccgggt tgaatggtgc ccgtaacttt cggtagagcg gacggccaat actcaacttc
     4921 aaggaatctc acccatgcgc gccggcgggg aaccggagtt cccttcagtg agcgttatta
     4981 gttcgccgct cggtgtgtcg tagatactag cccctggggc acttttgaaa tttgaataag
     5041 atttatgtaa tcagtctttt aggtttgacc ggttctgccg ctttttttaa aattggattt
     5101 gtaataataa aacgcaattg tttgttattg tggcgctcta tcatagatgt cgctataaac
     5161 ctattcagca caatatattg ttttcatttt aatattgtac atataagtag tagggtacaa
     5221 tcagtaaatt gaacggagaa tattattcat aaaaatacga tagtaacggg tgatatattc
     5281 attagaatga accgaaaccg gcggtaagga tctgagctac acatgctcag gttttttaca
     5341 acgtgcacaa cagaattgaa agcaaatatc atgcgatcat aggcttctcg catatctcat
     5401 taaagcagga caagcttact cgctttcttt ttcgaaagtt tgagtacctt cagggcatcc
     5461 tcttgataca ttactttcca cttcgattgg ggcaagctgt agcagttctt gcttagaccg
     5521 aattgccatc tcacagagat gctgaagagt tcgcgaccct ccagaaacgg tgatactaac
     5581 tcctcgaaac cgaatactat aggtacatcc gatctggtcg aaaccgaaaa atcgagatgc
     5641 tgcatagtta accgaatctc ccgtccaaga tccaaggact ctgtgcagtg aagcttccgt
     5701 cctgtcgtat ctgagatatc tcttaaatac aactttcccg aaaccccagc tttccttgaa
     5761 accaagggga ttatcttgat tcgaattcgt ctcatcgtta tgtagccgcc actcagtcca
     5821 actcggactt tcgtcaggaa gtttgaaggg agaagtggta cctcctgatc ctccatccca
     5881 acgttcactg ttagcttgtt ccctagcgtc gtttccttgt atagctcgtt ccatcattcg
     5941 atttggtgta tcgagattgg ttatgaaatt cagatgctag tgtaatgtat tggtaatttg
     6001 ggaagatata ataggaagca aggctattta tccatttctg aaaaggcgaa atggcgtcac
     6061 cgcgagcgtc acgcgcattc cgttcttgct gtaaagcgtt gtttggtaca cttttgacta
     6121 gcgaggcttg gcgtgtcagc gtatctattc aaaagtcgtt aatggctgcg gatcaagaaa
     6181 aagttggaat agaaacagaa tacccgcgaa attcaggccc ggttgccatg tcctacacgc
     6241 cgaaataaac gaccaaatta gtagaaaaat aaaaactgac taggatactt acgtcacgtc
     6301 ttgcgcactg atttgaaaaa tctcaatata aactccgcaa gaattcaagc ttggaggtca
     6361 acatggtgga gcacgacact ctggtctact ccaaaaatgt caaagataca gtctcagaag
     6421 atcaaagggc tattgagact tttcaacaaa ggataatttc gggaaacctc ctcggattcc
     6481 attgcccagc tatctgtcac ttcatcgaaa ggacagtaga aaaggaaggt ggctcctaca
     6541 aatgccatca ttgcgataaa ggaaaggcta tcattcaaga tctctctgcc gacagtggtc
     6601 ccaaagatgg acccccaccc acgaggagca tcgtggaaaa agaagaggtt ccaaccacgt
     6661 ctacaaagca agtggattga tgtgataaca tggtggagca cgacactctg gtctactcca
     6721 aaaatgtcaa agatacagtc tcagaagatc aaagggctat tgagactttt caacaaagga
     6781 taatttcggg aaacctcctc ggattccatt gcccagctat ctgtcacttc atcgaaagga
     6841 cagtagaaaa ggaaggtggc tcctacaaat gccatcattg cgataaagga aaggctatca
     6901 ttcaagatct ctctgccgac agtggtccca aagatggacc cccacccacg aggagcatcg
     6961 tggaaaaaga agaggttcca accacgtcta caaagcaagt ggattgatgt gacatctcca
     7021 ctgacgtaag ggatgacgca caatcccact atccttcgca agacccttcc tctatataag
     7081 gaagttcatt tcatttggag aggacacgct cgagtataag agctcatttt tacaacaatt
     7141 accaacaaca acaaacaaca aacaacatta caattacatt tacaattatc gatacaatgg
     7201 gatttgttct cttttcacaa ttgccttcat ttcttcttgt ctctacactt ctcttattcc
     7261 tagtaatatc ccactcttgc cgtgcaggta agtttctgct tctacctttg atatatatat
     7321 aataattatc attaattagt agtaatataa tatttcaaat atttttttca aaataaaaga
     7381 atgtagtata tagcaattgc ttttctgtag tttataagtg tgtatatttt aatttataac
     7441 ttttctaata tatgaccaaa atttgttgat gtgcaggagg tcgcaactta aaagaattat
     7501 ccatgcttga aaggcatgaa aattggatgg ttcatcatgg acgtgtatac aaagatgata
     7561 tagaaaaaga acaccgcttc aagacattca aggaaaacgt tgagttcatc gaatctttca
     7621 acaagaacgg aactcaacgt tataagctag ccgtcaataa atatgctgat ctgaccactg
     7681 aggaattcac aacatcattt atggggctcg acacttcatt actatcccag caagaatcaa
     7741 cagctacaac aacgtccttt aaatatgata gtgtgactga agtgccgaat agcatggact
     7801 ggagaaagag agggagtgtc acaggagtca aggatcaagg tgtatgtgga tgttgttggg
     7861 cattttctgc ggccgcggct atagaaggag catatcaaat tgcaaacaac gaactaatct
     7921 ctctttcaga gcaacaacta ttggattgct ctacgcagaa caaaggctgc aacggaggtt
     7981 taatgacgaa tgcattcgat tttatcatag aaaatggtgg aatttcaagg gaatcagact
     8041 atccttatga agaagctcaa aatgtttgca agaccgaaca accagcagca gttactatca
     8101 atggctacga agtcgtacca tctgacgagt catcgttgtt gaaagctgta gtgaatcagc
     8161 ctatttctgt tggtattgcg gctagccaag atttacagtt ttacgcggga ggaatatatg
     8221 atggaagttg taattctaga ctgaatcatg cagtgacagt tataggttat gggacagatg
     8281 aagaaggtca gaaatattgg ttgttgaaga attcatgggg aacaagttgg ggcgagaatg
     8341 ggtttatgaa aattataaga gattctgggg atccttcagg tctttgtgat atcgcaaaga
     8401 tgtcatctta tccaaacata gcatgagctt ctctagctag agtcgatcga caagctcgag
     8461 tttctccata ataatgtgtg agtagttccc agataaggga attagggttc ctatagggtt
     8521 tcgctcatgt gttgagcata taagaaaccc ttagtatgta tttgtatttg taaaatactt
     8581 ctatcaataa aatttctaat tcctaaaacc aaaatccagt actaaaatcc agatcgctac
     8641 tagaggatgc acatgtgacc gagggacacg aagtgatccg tttaaactat cagtgtttga
     8701 caggatatat tggcgggtaa acctaagaga aaagagcgtt tattagaata atcggatatt
     8761 taaaagggcg tgaaaaggtt tatccgttcg tccatttgta tgtgcatgcc aaccacaggg
     8821 ttcccctcgg gagtcagc
//
