# Supplementary material for: Bioengineering secreted proteases converts divergent Rcr3 orthologs and paralogs into extracellular immune co-receptors
Source: bioRxiv preprint, doi:10.1101/2024.02.14.580413, version 2 (2024-05-23)
Supplement: Dataset S2 [file 580413_file07.zip › S2_Dataset/pJK235-100.gb]

LOCUS       pJK235-100              8844 bp    DNA     circular UNA 29-JAN-2024
DEFINITION  pL2M-P19//2x35S::NtPR1a-P0P1P2P4R5R6_NN-.
ACCESSION   urn.local...2d13-ecqffzs
VERSION     urn.local...2d13-ecqffzs
KEYWORDS    .
SOURCE      
  ORGANISM  .
FEATURES             Location/Qualifiers
     misc_feature    1..2785
                     /note="pVS1ori short"
                     /note="Derived using Geneious Prime 2023.1.2 'Annotate
                     from Database' based on nucleotide similarity"
                     /label="pVS1ori short"
     CDS             193..822
                     /note="StaA; similar to IncC2"
                     /codon_start=1
                     /transl_table=11
                     /product="pVS1 partitioning protein"
                     /protein_id="AAD19678.1"
                     /db_xref="GI:4378781"
                     /note="Derived using Geneious Prime 2023.1.2 'Annotate
                     from Database' based on protein similarity"
                     /label="pVS1 partitioning protein CDS"
     CDS             843..1058
                     /note="ORF3; not required for stable maintenance"
                     /codon_start=1
                     /transl_table=11
                     /product="hypothetical protein"
                     /protein_id="AAD19679.1"
                     /db_xref="GI:4378782"
                     /note="Derived using Geneious Prime 2023.1.2 'Annotate
                     from Database' based on protein similarity"
                     /label="hypothetical protein CDS"
     misc_feature    1089..1101
                     /name="KorB box"
                     /note="KorB box"
                     /note="Derived using Geneious Prime 2023.1.2 'Annotate
                     from Database' based on nucleotide similarity"
                     /label="KorB box"
     CDS             1217..2323
                     /note="RepA"
                     /transl_table=11
                     /product="pVS1 replication protein"
                     /protein_id="AAD19680.1"
                     /db_xref="GI:4378783"
                     /note="Derived using Geneious Prime 2023.1.2 'Annotate
                     from Database' based on protein similarity"
                     /label="pVS1 replication protein CDS"
     rep_origin      2389..2583
                     /note="pVS1 origin of replication"
                     /note="Derived using Geneious Prime 2023.1.2 'Annotate
                     from Database' based on nucleotide similarity"
                     /label="pVS1 origin of replication rep origin"
     misc_feature    2389..2396
                     /note="DnaA box"
                     /note="Derived using Geneious Prime 2023.1.2 'Annotate
                     from Database' based on nucleotide similarity"
                     /label="DnaA box"
     repeat_region   2400..2483
                     /note="21 bp repeats"
                     /rpt_type="direct"
                     /note="Derived using Geneious Prime 2023.1.2 'Annotate
                     from Database' based on nucleotide similarity"
                     /label="21 bp repeats repeat region"
     misc_feature    2484..2575
                     /note="AT-rich region"
                     /note="Derived using Geneious Prime 2023.1.2 'Annotate
                     from Database' based on nucleotide similarity"
                     /label="AT-rich region"
     misc_feature    2576..2583
                     /note="DnaA box"
                     /note="Derived using Geneious Prime 2023.1.2 'Annotate
                     from Database' based on nucleotide similarity"
                     /label="DnaA box"
     promoter        2791..2895
                     /gene="bla"
                     /note="AmpR promoter"
                     /note="Derived using Geneious Prime 2023.1.2 'Annotate
                     from Database' based on nucleotide similarity"
                     /label="bla promoter"
     CDS             2896..3690
                     /gene="aphA"
                     /function="kanamycin resistance"
                     /codon_start=1
                     /transl_table=11
                     /product="aminoglycoside 3'-phosphotransferase"
                     /protein_id="ADZ30886.1"
                     /db_xref="GI:325559604"
                     /note="Derived using Geneious Prime 2023.1.2 'Annotate
                     from Database' based on protein similarity"
                     /label="aphA CDS"
     terminator      3691..3838
                     /Note="Beta-lactamase TEM terminator"
                     /note="Derived using Geneious Prime 2023.1.2 'Annotate
                     from Database' based on nucleotide similarity"
                     /label="bla terminator"
     terminator      complement(3840..3878)
                     /name="Tndr"
                     /note="rho independent terminator"
                     /note="Derived using Geneious Prime 2023.1.2 'Annotate
                     from Database' based on nucleotide similarity"
                     /label="Tndr"
     rep_origin      3881..4449
                     /direction="RIGHT"
                     /note="high-copy-number ColE1/pMB1/pBR322/pUC origin of 
                     replication; ori"
                     /note="Derived using Geneious Prime 2023.1.2 'Annotate
                     from Database' based on nucleotide similarity"
                     /label="ori rep origin"
     misc_RNA        3897..4449
                     /name="RNA-II"
                     /note="Derived using Geneious Prime 2023.1.2 'Annotate
                     from Database' based on nucleotide similarity"
                     /label="RNA-II"
     terminator      complement(3898..3931)
                     /name="Tndr"
                     /note="rho independent terminator"
                     /note="Derived using Geneious Prime 2023.1.2 'Annotate
                     from Database' based on nucleotide similarity"
                     /label="Tndr"
     misc_RNA        complement(3900..4007)
                     /name="RNA-I"
                     /note="Derived using Geneious Prime 2023.1.2 'Annotate
                     from Database' based on nucleotide similarity"
                     /label="RNA-I"
     misc_feature    4516..4662
                     /note="LB; left border. Identical to sequence near
                     agrocinopine synthase on Agrobacterium tumefaciens strain
                     1D1460 plasmid pTi1D1460 (CP032929 nucleotides 161,573 -
                     161,719). "
                     /note="Derived using Geneious Prime 2023.1.2 'Annotate
                     from Database' based on nucleotide similarity"
                     /label="LB; left border"
     misc_feature    4585..4609
                     /note="T-DNA left border sequence (Thole et al., (2007)
                     Plant Physiol 145:1211-1219)"
                     /note="Derived using Geneious Prime 2023.1.2 'Annotate
                     from Database' based on nucleotide similarity"
                     /label="misc"
     terminator      complement(4701..5408)
                     /note="OCS terminator"
                     /note="octopine synthase terminator"
                     /note="Derived using Geneious Prime 2023.1.2 'Annotate
                     from Database' based on nucleotide similarity"
                     /label="OCS terminator"
     CDS             complement(5416..5934)
                     /gene="p19"
                     /note="Tombusvirus RNA silencing suppressor 19 kDa
                     protein; similar to CAC01277.1; characterized in PubMed ID
                     18944038"
                     /codon_start=1
                     /transl_table=11
                     /product="RNA silencing suppressor 19 kDa protein"
                     /protein_id="AIN46664.1"
                     /db_xref="GI:684152027"
                     /note="Derived using Geneious Prime 2023.1.2 'Annotate
                     from Database' based on protein similarity"
                     /label="p19 CDS"
     promoter        complement(5939..6319)
                     /note="mas1'-2' mannopine synthase promoter; mas2' drives
                     MCS2 ORF; mas1' truncated by 96 nt; enhancer elements,
                     TATA box, and start codon missing"
                     /note="Derived using Geneious Prime 2023.1.2 'Annotate
                     from Database' based on nucleotide similarity"
                     /label="truncated MAS promoter"
     promoter        6359..7102
                     /note="Double CaMV 35S"
                     /note="Derived using Geneious Prime 2023.1.2 'Annotate
                     from Database' based on nucleotide similarity"
                     /label="2x35S pro (Plant Parts Kit)"
     misc_feature    7135..7189
                     /note="TMV Omega; translational enhancer from the tobacco
                     mosaic virus 5'-leader sequence (Gallie et al., 1988)"
                     /note="Derived using Geneious Prime 2023.1.2 'Annotate
                     from Database' based on nucleotide similarity"
                     /label="TMV Omega (Plant parts kit)"
     sig_peptide     7197..7286
                     /peptide="MGFVLFSQLPSFLLVSTLLLFLVISHSCRA"
                     /note="Derived using Geneious Prime 2023.1.2 'Annotate
                     from Database' based on protein similarity"
                     /label="signal peptide"
     CDS             7197..7286
                     /codon_start=1
                     /transl_table=1
                     /note="Nicotiana tabacum PR1a signal peptide (AA 1 to 30)"
                     /note="Derived using Geneious Prime 2023.1.2 'Annotate
                     from Database' based on protein similarity"
                     /label="NtPR1a SP CDS"
     CDS             join(7287,7477..>7481)
                     /label="GlyGly-Linker"
     intron          7288..7476
                     /Note="Portable intron (PIV2 aka IV2)"
                     /note="Derived using Geneious Prime 2023.1.2 'Annotate
                     from Database' based on nucleotide similarity"
                     /label="PIV2"
     cds             <7482..>7784
                     /label="PIP1 #0"
     cds             <7785..>7868
                     /label="PIP1 #1"
     cds             <7869..>7967
                     /label="PIP1 #2"
     CDS             <7968..>8045
                     /label="PIP1 #3"
     mutation        7971..7973
                     /created_by="User"
                     /modified_by="Jiorgos Kourelis"
                     /label="E"
     mutation        7989..7991
                     /created_by="User"
                     /modified_by="Jiorgos Kourelis"
                     /label="V"
     cds             <8046..>8165
                     /label="PIP1 #4"
     cds             <8166..>8303
                     /label="RCR3 #5"
     cds             <8304..8432
                     /label="RCR3 #6"
     terminator      8437..8640
                     /note="CaMV poly(A) signal; cauliflower mosaic virus
                     polyadenylation signal"
                     /note="Plant parts kit"
                     /note="Derived using Geneious Prime 2023.1.2 'Annotate
                     from Database' based on nucleotide similarity"
                     /label="35S terminator"
     misc_feature    complement(8686..8840)
                     /note="RB; Right border. Identical to sequence near
                     D-nopaline dehydrogenase on Agrobacterium tumefaciens
                     strain 1D1460 plasmid pTi1D1460 (CP032929 nucleotides
                     186,435 - 186,589). "
                     /note="Derived using Geneious Prime 2023.1.2 'Annotate
                     from Database' based on nucleotide similarity"
                     /label="RB"
     misc_feature    8704..8728
                     /note="T-DNA right border sequence (Thole et al., (2007)
                     Plant Physiol 145:1211-1219)"
                     /note="Derived using Geneious Prime 2023.1.2 'Annotate
                     from Database' based on nucleotide similarity"
                     /label="misc"
ORIGIN      
        1 cgtgcggctg catgaaatcc tggccggttt gtctgatgcc aagctggcgg cctggccggc
       61 cagcttggcc gctgaagaaa ccgagcgccg ccgtctaaaa aggtgatgtg tatttgagta
      121 aaacagcttg cgtcatgcgg tcgctgcgta tatgatgcga tgagtaaata aacaaatacg
      181 caaggggaac gcatgaaggt tatcgctgta cttaaccaga aaggcgggtc aggcaagacg
      241 accatcgcaa cccatctagc ccgcgccctg caactcgccg gggccgatgt tctgttagtc
      301 gattccgatc cccagggcag tgcccgcgat tgggcggccg tgcgggaaga tcaaccgcta
      361 accgttgtcg gcatcgaccg cccgacgatt gaccgcgacg tgaaggccat cggccggcgc
      421 gacttcgtag tgatcgacgg agcgccccag gcggcggact tggctgtgtc cgcgatcaag
      481 gcagccgact tcgtgctgat tccggtgcag ccaagccctt acgacatatg ggccaccgcc
      541 gacctggtgg agctggttaa gcagcgcatt gaggtcacgg atggaaggct acaagcggcc
      601 tttgtcgtgt cgcgggcgat caaaggcacg cgcatcggcg gtgaggttgc cgaggcgctg
      661 gccgggtacg agctgcccat tcttgagtcc cgtatcacgc agcgcgtgag ctacccaggc
      721 actgccgccg ccggcacaac cgttcttgaa tcagaacccg agggcgacgc tgcccgcgag
      781 gtccaggcgc tggccgctga aattaaatca aaactcattt gagttaatga ggtaaagaga
      841 aaatgagcaa aagcacaaac acgctaagtg ccggccgtcc gagcgcacgc agcagcaagg
      901 ctgcaacgtt ggccagcctg gcagacacgc cagccatgaa gcgggtcaac tttcagttgc
      961 cggcggagga tcacaccaag ctgaagatgt acgcggtacg ccaaggcaag accattaccg
     1021 agctgctatc tgaatacatc gcgcagctac cagagtaaat gagcaaatga ataaatgagt
     1081 agatgaattt tagcggctaa aggaggcggc atggaaaatc aagaacaacc aggcaccgac
     1141 gccgtggaat gccccatgtg tggaggaacg ggcggttggc caggcgtaag cggctgggtt
     1201 gtctgccggc cctgcaatgg cactggaacc cccaagcccg aggaatcggc gtgacggtcg
     1261 caaaccatcc ggcccggtac aaatcggcgc ggcgctgggt gatgacctgg tggagaagtt
     1321 gaaggccgcg caggccgccc agcggcaacg catcgaggca gaagcacgcc ccggtgaatc
     1381 gtggcaagcg gccgctgatc gaatccgcaa agaatcccgg caaccgccgg cagccggtgc
     1441 gccgtcgatt aggaagccgc ccaagggcga cgagcaacca gattttttcg ttccgatgct
     1501 ctatgacgtg ggcacccgcg atagtcgcag catcatggac gtggccgttt tccgtctgtc
     1561 gaagcgtgac cgacgagctg gcgaggtgat ccgctacgag cttccagacg ggcacgtaga
     1621 ggtttccgca gggccggccg gcatggccag tgtgtgggat tacgacctgg tactgatggc
     1681 ggtttcccat ctaaccgaat ccatgaaccg ataccgggaa gggaagggag acaagcccgg
     1741 ccgcgtgttc cgtccacacg ttgcggacgt actcaagttc tgccggcgag ccgatggcgg
     1801 aaagcagaaa gacgacctgg tagaaacctg cattcggtta aacaccacgc acgttgccat
     1861 gcagcgtacg aagaaggcca agaacggccg cctggtgacg gtatccgagg gtgaagcctt
     1921 gattagccgc tacaagatcg taaagagcga aaccgggcgg ccggagtaca tcgagatcga
     1981 gctagctgat tggatgtacc gcgagatcac agaaggcaag aacccggacg tgctgacggt
     2041 tcaccccgat tactttttga tcgatcccgg catcggccgt tttctctacc gcctggcacg
     2101 ccgcgccgca ggcaaggcag aagccagatg gttgttcaag acgatctacg aacgcagtgg
     2161 cagcgccgga gagttcaaga agttctgttt caccgtgcgc aagctgatcg ggtcaaatga
     2221 cctgccggag tacgatttga aggaggaggc ggggcaggct ggcccgatcc tagtcatgcg
     2281 ctaccgcaac ctgatcgagg gcgaagcatc cgccggttcc taatgtacgg agcagatgct
     2341 agggcaaatt gccctagcag gggaaaaagg tcgaaaaagc ttctttcctg tggatagcac
     2401 gtacattggg aacccaaagc cgtacattgg gaaccggaac ccgtacattg ggaacccaaa
     2461 gccgtacatt gggaaccggt cacacatgta agtgactgat ataaaagaga aaaaaggcga
     2521 tttttccgcc taaaactctt taaaacttat taaaactctt aaaacccgcc tggcctgtgc
     2581 ataactgtct ggccagcgca cagccgaaca gctgcaaaaa gcgcctaccc ttcggtcgct
     2641 gcgctcccta cgccccgccg cttcgcgtcg gcctatcgcg gccgctggcc gctcaaaaat
     2701 ggctggccta cggccaggca atctaccagg gcgcggacaa gccgcgccgt cgccactcga
     2761 ccgccggcgc ccacatcaag gctccgagtg cgcggaaccc ctatttgttt atttttctaa
     2821 atacattcaa atatgtatcc gctcatgaga caataaccct gataaatgct tcaataatat
     2881 tgaaaaagga agagtatggc taaaatgaga atatcaccgg aattgaaaaa actgatcgaa
     2941 aaataccgct gcgtaaaaga tacggaagga atgtctcctg ctaaggtata taagctggtg
     3001 ggagaaaatg aaaacctata tttaaaaatg acggacagcc ggtataaagg gaccacctat
     3061 gatgtggaac gggaaaagga catgatgcta tggctggaag gaaagctgcc tgttccaaag
     3121 gtcctgcact ttgaacggca tgatggctgg agcaatctgc tcatgagtga ggccgatggc
     3181 gtcctttgct cggaagagta tgaagatgaa caaagccctg aaaagattat cgagctgtat
     3241 gcggagtgca tcaggctctt tcactccatc gacatatcgg attgtcccta tacgaatagc
     3301 ttagacagcc gcttagccga attggattac ttactgaata acgatctggc cgatgtggat
     3361 tgcgaaaact gggaagagga cactccattt aaagatccgc gcgagctgta tgatttttta
     3421 aagacggaaa agcccgaaga ggaacttgtc ttttcccacg gcgacctggg agacagcaac
     3481 atctttgtga aagatggcaa agtaagtggc tttattgatc ttgggagaag cggcagggcg
     3541 gacaagtggt atgacattgc cttctgcgtc cggtcgctca gggaggatat cggggaagaa
     3601 cagtatgtcg agctattttt tgacttactg gggatcaagc ctgattggga gaaaataaaa
     3661 tattatattt tactggatga attgttttag ctgtcagacc aagtttactc atatatactt
     3721 tagattgatt taaaacttca tttttaattt aaaaggatct aggtgaagat cctttttgat
     3781 aatctcatga ccaaaatccc ttaacgtgag ttttcgttcc actgagcgtc agaccccgta
     3841 gaaaagatca aaggatcttc ttgagatcct ttttttctgc gcgtaatctg ctgcttgcaa
     3901 acaaaaaaac caccgctacc agcggtggtt tgtttgccgg atcaagagct accaactctt
     3961 tttccgaagg taactggctt cagcagagcg cagataccaa atactgttct tctagtgtag
     4021 ccgtagttag gccaccactt caagaactct gtagcaccgc ctacatacct cgctctgcta
     4081 atcctgttac cagtggctgc tgccagtggc gataagtcgt gtcttaccgg gttggactca
     4141 agacgatagt taccggataa ggcgcagcgg tcgggctgaa cggggggttc gtgcacacag
     4201 cccagcttgg agcgaacgac ctacaccgaa ctgagatacc tacagcgtga gctatgagaa
     4261 agcgccacgc ttcccgaagg gagaaaggcg gacaggtatc cggtaagcgg cagggtcgga
     4321 acaggagagc gcacgaggga gcttccaggg ggaaacgcct ggtatcttta tagtcctgtc
     4381 gggtttcgcc acctctgact tgagcgtcga tttttgtgat gctcgtcagg ggggcggagc
     4441 ctatggaaaa acgccagcaa cgcggccttt ttacggttcc tgctcggatc tgttggaccg
     4501 gacagtagtc atggttgatg ggctgcctgt atcgagtggt gattttgtgc cgagctgccg
     4561 gtcggggagc tgttggctgg ctggtggcag gatatattgt ggtgtaaaca aattgacgct
     4621 tagacaactt aataacacat tgcggacgtt tttaatgtac tggggttgaa cactctgtgc
     4681 cgaattcgga tccagcggtc ctgctgagcc tcgacatgtt gtcgcaaaat tcgccctgga
     4741 cccgcccaac gatttgtcgt cactgtcaag gtttgacctg cacttcattt ggggcccaca
     4801 tacaccaaaa aaatgctgca taattctcgg ggcagcaagt cggttacccg gccgccgtgc
     4861 tggaccgggt tgaatggtgc ccgtaacttt cggtagagcg gacggccaat actcaacttc
     4921 aaggaatctc acccatgcgc gccggcgggg aaccggagtt cccttcagtg agcgttatta
     4981 gttcgccgct cggtgtgtcg tagatactag cccctggggc acttttgaaa tttgaataag
     5041 atttatgtaa tcagtctttt aggtttgacc ggttctgccg ctttttttaa aattggattt
     5101 gtaataataa aacgcaattg tttgttattg tggcgctcta tcatagatgt cgctataaac
     5161 ctattcagca caatatattg ttttcatttt aatattgtac atataagtag tagggtacaa
     5221 tcagtaaatt gaacggagaa tattattcat aaaaatacga tagtaacggg tgatatattc
     5281 attagaatga accgaaaccg gcggtaagga tctgagctac acatgctcag gttttttaca
     5341 acgtgcacaa cagaattgaa agcaaatatc atgcgatcat aggcttctcg catatctcat
     5401 taaagcagga caagcttact cgctttcttt ttcgaaagtt tgagtacctt cagggcatcc
     5461 tcttgataca ttactttcca cttcgattgg ggcaagctgt agcagttctt gcttagaccg
     5521 aattgccatc tcacagagat gctgaagagt tcgcgaccct ccagaaacgg tgatactaac
     5581 tcctcgaaac cgaatactat aggtacatcc gatctggtcg aaaccgaaaa atcgagatgc
     5641 tgcatagtta accgaatctc ccgtccaaga tccaaggact ctgtgcagtg aagcttccgt
     5701 cctgtcgtat ctgagatatc tcttaaatac aactttcccg aaaccccagc tttccttgaa
     5761 accaagggga ttatcttgat tcgaattcgt ctcatcgtta tgtagccgcc actcagtcca
     5821 actcggactt tcgtcaggaa gtttgaaggg agaagtggta cctcctgatc ctccatccca
     5881 acgttcactg ttagcttgtt ccctagcgtc gtttccttgt atagctcgtt ccatcattcg
     5941 atttggtgta tcgagattgg ttatgaaatt cagatgctag tgtaatgtat tggtaatttg
     6001 ggaagatata ataggaagca aggctattta tccatttctg aaaaggcgaa atggcgtcac
     6061 cgcgagcgtc acgcgcattc cgttcttgct gtaaagcgtt gtttggtaca cttttgacta
     6121 gcgaggcttg gcgtgtcagc gtatctattc aaaagtcgtt aatggctgcg gatcaagaaa
     6181 aagttggaat agaaacagaa tacccgcgaa attcaggccc ggttgccatg tcctacacgc
     6241 cgaaataaac gaccaaatta gtagaaaaat aaaaactgac taggatactt acgtcacgtc
     6301 ttgcgcactg atttgaaaaa tctcaatata aactccgcaa gaattcaagc ttggaggtca
     6361 acatggtgga gcacgacact ctggtctact ccaaaaatgt caaagataca gtctcagaag
     6421 atcaaagggc tattgagact tttcaacaaa ggataatttc gggaaacctc ctcggattcc
     6481 attgcccagc tatctgtcac ttcatcgaaa ggacagtaga aaaggaaggt ggctcctaca
     6541 aatgccatca ttgcgataaa ggaaaggcta tcattcaaga tctctctgcc gacagtggtc
     6601 ccaaagatgg acccccaccc acgaggagca tcgtggaaaa agaagaggtt ccaaccacgt
     6661 ctacaaagca agtggattga tgtgataaca tggtggagca cgacactctg gtctactcca
     6721 aaaatgtcaa agatacagtc tcagaagatc aaagggctat tgagactttt caacaaagga
     6781 taatttcggg aaacctcctc ggattccatt gcccagctat ctgtcacttc atcgaaagga
     6841 cagtagaaaa ggaaggtggc tcctacaaat gccatcattg cgataaagga aaggctatca
     6901 ttcaagatct ctctgccgac agtggtccca aagatggacc cccacccacg aggagcatcg
     6961 tggaaaaaga agaggttcca accacgtcta caaagcaagt ggattgatgt gacatctcca
     7021 ctgacgtaag ggatgacgca caatcccact atccttcgca agacccttcc tctatataag
     7081 gaagttcatt tcatttggag aggacacgct cgagtataag agctcatttt tacaacaatt
     7141 accaacaaca acaaacaaca aacaacatta caattacatt tacaattatc gatacaatgg
     7201 gatttgttct cttttcacaa ttgccttcat ttcttcttgt ctctacactt ctcttattcc
     7261 tagtaatatc ccactcttgc cgtgcaggta agtttctgct tctacctttg atatatatat
     7321 aataattatc attaattagt agtaatataa tatttcaaat atttttttca aaataaaaga
     7381 atgtagtata tagcaattgc ttttctgtag tttataagtg tgtatatttt aatttataac
     7441 ttttctaata tatgaccaaa atttgttgat gtgcaggagg tcgcaactta aaagaattat
     7501 ccatgcttga aaggcatgaa aattggatgg ttcatcatgg acgtgtatac aaagatgata
     7561 tagaaaaaga acaccgcttc aagacattca aggaaaacgt tgagttcatc gaatctttca
     7621 acaagaacgg aactcaacgt tataagctag ccgtcaataa atatgctgat ctgaccactg
     7681 aggaattcac aacatcattt atggggctcg acacttcatt actatcccag caagaatcaa
     7741 cagctacaac aacgtccttt aaatatgata gtgtgactga agtgccgaat agcatggact
     7801 ggagaaagag agggagtgtc acaggagtca aggatcaagg tgtatgtgga tgttgttggg
     7861 cattttctgc ggccgcggct atagaaggag catatcaaat tgcaaacaac gaactaatct
     7921 ctctttcaga gcaacaacta ttggattgct ctacgcagaa caaaggctgc aacggcggac
     7981 taatgactaa cgcttacgac ttcttacttc agaacaatgg cgggggcatt accacagaga
     8041 ctaactatcc ttatgaagaa gctcaaaatg tttgcaagac cgaacaacca gcagcagtta
     8101 ctatcaatgg ctacgaagtc gtaccatctg acgagtcatc gttgttgaaa gctgtagtga
     8161 atcagccagt gtccattgga atagctgcta gccaagattt acagttttac gcgggaggaa
     8221 cttatgacgg aaactgtgcc gatcaaatta accatgctgt aacagcgata ggatatggaa
     8281 ctgatgagga aggtcagaaa tattggttgt tgaagaattc atggggaaca agttggggcg
     8341 agaatgggtt tatgaaaatt ataagagatt ctggggatcc ttcaggtctt tgtgatatcg
     8401 caaagatgtc atcttatcca aacatagcat aagcttctct agctagagtc gatcgacaag
     8461 ctcgagtttc tccataataa tgtgtgagta gttcccagat aagggaatta gggttcctat
     8521 agggtttcgc tcatgtgttg agcatataag aaacccttag tatgtatttg tatttgtaaa
     8581 atacttctat caataaaatt tctaattcct aaaaccaaaa tccagtacta aaatccagat
     8641 cgctactaga ggatgcacat gtgaccgagg gacacgaagt gatccgttta aactatcagt
     8701 gtttgacagg atatattggc gggtaaacct aagagaaaag agcgtttatt agaataatcg
     8761 gatatttaaa agggcgtgaa aaggtttatc cgttcgtcca tttgtatgtg catgccaacc
     8821 acagggttcc cctcgggagt cagc
//
