# Supplementary material for: Bioengineering secreted proteases converts divergent Rcr3 orthologs and paralogs into extracellular immune co-receptors
Source: bioRxiv preprint, doi:10.1101/2024.02.14.580413, version 2 (2024-05-23)
Supplement: Dataset S2 [file 580413_file07.zip › S2_Dataset/pJK049-004.gb]

LOCUS       pJK049-004              3202 bp    DNA     circular UNA 29-JAN-2024
DEFINITION  pL0M-nsCDS1-P0P1P2P3P4R5R6.
ACCESSION   urn.local...2crn-ecqffxv
VERSION     urn.local...2crn-ecqffxv
KEYWORDS    .
SOURCE      
  ORGANISM  .
FEATURES             Location/Qualifiers
     terminator      1..95
                     /Note="recombinase family protein terminator"
                     /note="Derived using Geneious Prime 2023.2.1 'Annotate
                     from Database' based on nucleotide similarity"
                     /label="recombinase family protein terminator"
     promoter        96..200
                     /gene="bla"
                     /note="AmpR promoter"
                     /note="Derived using Geneious Prime 2020.1.1 'Annotate
                     from Database' based on nucleotide similarity"
                     /label="bla promoter"
     CDS             201..1208
                     /name="aadA CDS"
                     /gene="aadA"
                     /product="ANT(3'')-Ia family aminoglycoside
                     nucleotidyltransferase AadA1"
                     /note="confers resistance against aminoglycosides
                     (PF01909)"
                     /transl_table=11
                     /note="Derived using Geneious Prime 2020.1.1 'Annotate
                     from Database' based on protein similarity"
                     /label="aadA CDS"
     promoter        complement(301..329)
                     /gene="intI1"
                     /note="Derived using Geneious Prime 2020.1.1 'Annotate
                     from Database' based on nucleotide similarity"
                     /label="int1 promoter"
     terminator      1212..1359
                     /Note="Beta-lactamase TEM terminator"
                     /note="Derived using Geneious Prime 2023.2.1 'Annotate
                     from Database' based on nucleotide similarity"
                     /label="bla terminator"
     terminator      complement(1361..1399)
                     /name="Tndr"
                     /note="rho independent terminator"
                     /note="Derived using Geneious Prime 2020.1.1 'Annotate
                     from Database' based on nucleotide similarity"
                     /label="Tndr"
     rep_origin      1402..1970
                     /direction="RIGHT"
                     /note="high-copy-number ColE1/pMB1/pBR322/pUC origin of 
                     replication; ori"
                     /note="Derived using Geneious Prime 2020.1.1 'Annotate
                     from Database' based on nucleotide similarity"
                     /label="ori rep origin"
     misc_RNA        1418..1970
                     /name="RNA-II"
                     /note="Derived using Geneious Prime 2020.1.1 'Annotate
                     from Database' based on nucleotide similarity"
                     /label="RNA-II"
     terminator      complement(1419..1452)
                     /name="Tndr"
                     /note="rho independent terminator"
                     /note="Derived using Geneious Prime 2020.1.1 'Annotate
                     from Database' based on nucleotide similarity"
                     /label="Tndr"
     misc_RNA        complement(1421..1528)
                     /name="RNA-I"
                     /note="Derived using Geneious Prime 2020.1.1 'Annotate
                     from Database' based on nucleotide similarity"
                     /label="RNA-I"
     regulatory      1781..2159
                     /regulatory_class="other"
                     /note="ColE1 ori"
                     /note="Derived using Geneious Prime 2020.1.1 'Annotate
                     from Database' based on nucleotide similarity"
                     /label="ColE1 ori regulatory"
     misc_feature    2057..2064
                     /note="DnaA box"
                     /note="Derived using Geneious Prime 2023.2.1 'Annotate
                     from Database' based on nucleotide similarity"
                     /label="DnaA box"
     misc_feature    2090..2153
                     /name="L-strand Y effector site"
                     /note="L-strand Y effector site"
                     /note="Derived using Geneious Prime 2020.1.1 'Annotate
                     from Database' based on nucleotide similarity"
                     /label="L-strand Y effector site"
     CDS             <2222..>2524
                     /gene="pip1"
                     /product="phytophthora-inhibited protease 1"
                     /protein_id="ABG23376.1"
                     /db_xref="GI:108937128"
                     /note="Derived using Geneious Prime 2020.1.1 'Annotate
                     from Database' based on nucleotide similarity"
                     /label="Pip1 pro-domain fragment CDS"
     CDS             <2525..>2605
                     /gene="pip1"
                     /product="phytophthora-inhibited protease 1"
                     /protein_id="ABG23376.1"
                     /db_xref="GI:108937128"
                     /note="Derived using Geneious Prime 2020.1.1 'Annotate
                     from Database' based on nucleotide similarity"
                     /label="Pip1 fragment 1 CDS"
     CDS             <2606..>2710
                     /gene="pip1"
                     /product="phytophthora-inhibited protease 1"
                     /protein_id="ABG23376.1"
                     /db_xref="GI:108937128"
                     /note="Derived using Geneious Prime 2020.1.1 'Annotate
                     from Database' based on nucleotide similarity"
                     /label="Pip1 fragment 2 CDS"
     CDS             <2711..>2785
                     /gene="pip1"
                     /product="phytophthora-inhibited protease 1"
                     /protein_id="ABG23376.1"
                     /db_xref="GI:108937128"
                     /note="Derived using Geneious Prime 2020.1.1 'Annotate
                     from Database' based on nucleotide similarity"
                     /label="Pip1 fragment 3 CDS"
     CDS             <2786..>2905
                     /gene="pip1"
                     /product="phytophthora-inhibited protease 1"
                     /protein_id="ABG23376.1"
                     /db_xref="GI:108937128"
                     /note="Derived using Geneious Prime 2020.1.1 'Annotate
                     from Database' based on nucleotide similarity"
                     /label="Pip1 fragment 4 CDS"
     CDS             <2906..>3043
                     /gene="Rcr3"
                     /note="required for Cf-2-dependent disease resistance"
                     /product="cysteine protease"
                     /protein_id="AAM19207.1"
                     /db_xref="GI:20334373"
                     /note="Derived using Geneious Prime 2020.1.1 'Annotate
                     from Database' based on nucleotide similarity"
                     /label="Rcr3pim fragment 5 CDS"
     CDS             <3044..3172
                     /gene="Rcr3"
                     /note="required for Cf-2-dependent disease resistance"
                     /product="cysteine protease"
                     /protein_id="AAM19207.1"
                     /db_xref="GI:20334373"
                     /note="Derived using Geneious Prime 2020.1.1 'Annotate
                     from Database' based on nucleotide similarity"
                     /label="Rcr3pim fragment 6 CDS"
ORIGIN      
        1 gacgaaaggg cctcgtgata cgcctatttt tataggttaa tgtcatgata ataatggttt
       61 cttagacgtc aggtggcact tttcggggaa atgtgcgcgg aacccctatt tgtttatttt
      121 tctaaataca ttcaaatatg tatccgctca tgagacaata accctgataa atgcttcaat
      181 aatattgaaa aaggaagagt atgcgctcac gcaactggtc cagaaccttg accgaacgca
      241 gcggtggtaa cggcgcagtg gcggttttca tggcttgtta tgactgtttt tttggggtac
      301 agtctatgcc tcgggcatcc aagcagcaag cgcgttacgc cgtgggtcga tgtttgatgt
      361 tatggagcag caacgatgtt acgcagcagg gcagtcgccc taaaacaaag ttaaacatca
      421 tgagggaagc ggtgatcgcc gaagtatcga ctcaactatc agaggtagtt ggcgtcatcg
      481 agcgccatct cgaaccgacg ttgctggccg tacatttgta cggctccgca gtggatggcg
      541 gcctgaagcc acacagcgat attgatttgc tggttacggt gaccgtaagg cttgatgaaa
      601 caacgcggcg agctttgatc aacgaccttt tggaaacttc ggcttcccct ggagagagcg
      661 agattctccg cgctgtagaa gtcaccattg ttgtgcacga cgacatcatt ccgtggcgtt
      721 atccagctaa gcgcgaactg caatttggag aatggcagcg caatgacatt cttgcaggta
      781 tcttcgagcc agccacgatc gacattgatc tggctatctt gctgacaaaa gcaagagaac
      841 atagcgttgc cttggtaggt ccagcggcgg aggaactctt tgatccggtt cctgaacagg
      901 atctatttga ggcgctaaat gaaaccttaa cgctatggaa ctcgccgccc gactgggctg
      961 gcgatgagcg aaatgtagtg cttacgttgt cccgcatttg gtacagcgca gtaaccggca
     1021 aaatcgcgcc gaaggatgtc gctgccgact gggcaatgga gcgcctgccg gcccagtatc
     1081 agcccgtcat acttgaagct agacaggctt atcttggaca agaagaagat cgcttggcct
     1141 cgcgcgcaga tcagttggaa gaatttgtcc attacgtaaa aggcgagatc accaaggtag
     1201 tcggcaaata actgtcagac caagtttact catatatact ttagattgat ttaaaacttc
     1261 atttttaatt taaaaggatc taggtgaaga tcctttttga taatctcatg accaaaatcc
     1321 cttaacgtga gttttcgttc cactgagcgt cagaccccgt agaaaagatc aaaggatctt
     1381 cttgagatcc tttttttctg cgcgtaatct gctgcttgca aacaaaaaaa ccaccgctac
     1441 cagcggtggt ttgtttgccg gatcaagagc taccaactct ttttccgaag gtaactggct
     1501 tcagcagagc gcagatacca aatactgtcc ttctagtgta gccgtagtta ggccaccact
     1561 tcaagaactc tgtagcaccg cctacatacc tcgctctgct aatcctgtta ccagtggctg
     1621 ctgccagtgg cgataagtcg tgtcttaccg ggttggactc aagacgatag ttaccggata
     1681 aggcgcagcg gtcgggctga acggggggtt cgtgcacaca gcccagcttg gagcgaacga
     1741 cctacaccga actgagatac ctacagcgtg agctatgaga aagcgccacg cttcccgaag
     1801 ggagaaaggc ggacaggtat ccggtaagcg gcagggtcgg aacaggagag cgcacgaggg
     1861 agcttccagg gggaaacgcc tggtatcttt atagtcctgt cgggtttcgc cacctctgac
     1921 ttgagcgtcg atttttgtga tgctcgtcag gggggcggag cctatggaaa aacgccagca
     1981 acgcggcctt tttacggttc ctggcctttt gctggccttt tgctcacatg ttctttcctg
     2041 cgttatcccc tgattctgtg gataaccgta ttaccgcctt tgagtgagct gataccgctc
     2101 gccgcagccg aacgaccgag cgcagcgagt cagtgagcga ggaagcggaa gagcgcccaa
     2161 tacgcaaacc gcctctcccc gcgcgttggc cgattcatta atcactctgt ggtctcaagg
     2221 tcgcaactta aaagaattat ccatgcttga aaggcatgaa aattggatgg ttcatcatgg
     2281 acgtgtatac aaagatgata tagaaaaaga acaccgcttc aagacattca aggaaaacgt
     2341 tgagttcatc gaatctttca acaagaacgg aactcaacgt tataagctag ccgtcaataa
     2401 atatgctgat ctgaccactg aggaattcac aacatcattt atggggctcg acacttcatt
     2461 actatcccag caagaatcaa cagctacaac aacgtccttt aaatatgata gtgtgactga
     2521 agtgccgaat agcatggact ggagaaagag agggagtgtc acaggagtca aggatcaagg
     2581 tgtatgtgga tgttgttggg cattttctgc ggccgcggct atagaaggag catatcaaat
     2641 tgcaaacaac gaactaatct ctctttcaga gcaacaacta ttggattgct ctacgcagaa
     2701 caaaggctgc gagggcggac taatgactgt cgcttacgac ttcttacttc agaacaatgg
     2761 cgggggcatt accacagaga ctaactatcc ttatgaagaa gctcaaaatg tttgcaagac
     2821 cgaacaacca gcagcagtta ctatcaatgg ctacgaagtc gtaccatctg acgagtcatc
     2881 gttgttgaaa gctgtagtga atcagccagt gtccattgga atagctgcta gccaagattt
     2941 acagttttac gcgggaggaa cttatgacgg aaactgtgcc gatcaaatta accatgctgt
     3001 aacagcgata ggatatggaa ctgatgagga aggtcagaaa tattggttgt tgaagaattc
     3061 atggggaaca agttggggcg agaatgggtt tatgaaaatt ataagagatt ctggggatcc
     3121 ttcaggtctt tgtgatatcg caaagatgtc atcttatcca aacatagcat gagctttgag
     3181 accacgaagt ggctcttcag tg
//
