# Supplementary material for: Bioengineering secreted proteases converts divergent Rcr3 orthologs and paralogs into extracellular immune co-receptors
Source: bioRxiv preprint, doi:10.1101/2024.02.14.580413, version 2 (2024-05-23)
Supplement: Dataset S2 [file 580413_file07.zip › S2_Dataset/pJK049-055.gb]

LOCUS       pJK049-055              3202 bp    DNA     circular UNA 29-JAN-2024
DEFINITION  pL0M-nsCDS1-P0R1R2P3R4R5P6.
ACCESSION   urn.local...2cud-ecqffyb
VERSION     urn.local...2cud-ecqffyb
KEYWORDS    .
SOURCE      
  ORGANISM  .
FEATURES             Location/Qualifiers
     terminator      1..95
                     /Note="recombinase family protein terminator"
                     /note="Derived using Geneious Prime 2023.2.1 'Annotate
                     from Database' based on nucleotide similarity"
                     /label="recombinase family protein terminator"
     promoter        96..200
                     /gene="bla"
                     /note="AmpR promoter"
                     /note="Derived using Geneious Prime 2020.1.1 'Annotate
                     from Database' based on nucleotide similarity"
                     /label="bla promoter"
     CDS             201..1208
                     /name="aadA CDS"
                     /gene="aadA"
                     /product="ANT(3'')-Ia family aminoglycoside
                     nucleotidyltransferase AadA1"
                     /note="confers resistance against aminoglycosides
                     (PF01909)"
                     /transl_table=11
                     /note="Derived using Geneious Prime 2020.1.1 'Annotate
                     from Database' based on protein similarity"
                     /label="aadA CDS"
     promoter        complement(301..329)
                     /gene="intI1"
                     /note="Derived using Geneious Prime 2020.1.1 'Annotate
                     from Database' based on nucleotide similarity"
                     /label="int1 promoter"
     terminator      1212..1359
                     /Note="Beta-lactamase TEM terminator"
                     /note="Derived using Geneious Prime 2023.2.1 'Annotate
                     from Database' based on nucleotide similarity"
                     /label="bla terminator"
     terminator      complement(1361..1399)
                     /name="Tndr"
                     /note="rho independent terminator"
                     /note="Derived using Geneious Prime 2020.1.1 'Annotate
                     from Database' based on nucleotide similarity"
                     /label="Tndr"
     rep_origin      1402..1970
                     /direction="RIGHT"
                     /note="high-copy-number ColE1/pMB1/pBR322/pUC origin of 
                     replication; ori"
                     /note="Derived using Geneious Prime 2020.1.1 'Annotate
                     from Database' based on nucleotide similarity"
                     /label="ori rep origin"
     misc_RNA        1418..1970
                     /name="RNA-II"
                     /note="Derived using Geneious Prime 2020.1.1 'Annotate
                     from Database' based on nucleotide similarity"
                     /label="RNA-II"
     terminator      complement(1419..1452)
                     /name="Tndr"
                     /note="rho independent terminator"
                     /note="Derived using Geneious Prime 2020.1.1 'Annotate
                     from Database' based on nucleotide similarity"
                     /label="Tndr"
     misc_RNA        complement(1421..1528)
                     /name="RNA-I"
                     /note="Derived using Geneious Prime 2020.1.1 'Annotate
                     from Database' based on nucleotide similarity"
                     /label="RNA-I"
     regulatory      1781..2159
                     /regulatory_class="other"
                     /note="ColE1 ori"
                     /note="Derived using Geneious Prime 2020.1.1 'Annotate
                     from Database' based on nucleotide similarity"
                     /label="ColE1 ori regulatory"
     misc_feature    2057..2064
                     /note="DnaA box"
                     /note="Derived using Geneious Prime 2023.2.1 'Annotate
                     from Database' based on nucleotide similarity"
                     /label="DnaA box"
     misc_feature    2090..2153
                     /name="L-strand Y effector site"
                     /note="L-strand Y effector site"
                     /note="Derived using Geneious Prime 2020.1.1 'Annotate
                     from Database' based on nucleotide similarity"
                     /label="L-strand Y effector site"
     CDS             <2222..>2524
                     /gene="pip1"
                     /product="phytophthora-inhibited protease 1"
                     /protein_id="ABG23376.1"
                     /db_xref="GI:108937128"
                     /note="Derived using Geneious Prime 2020.1.1 'Annotate
                     from Database' based on nucleotide similarity"
                     /label="Pip1 pro-domain fragment CDS"
     CDS             <2525..>2605
                     /gene="Rcr3"
                     /note="required for Cf-2-dependent disease resistance"
                     /product="cysteine protease"
                     /protein_id="AAM19207.1"
                     /db_xref="GI:20334373"
                     /note="Derived using Geneious Prime 2020.1.1 'Annotate
                     from Database' based on nucleotide similarity"
                     /label="Rcr3pim fragment 1 CDS"
     CDS             <2606..>2710
                     /gene="Rcr3"
                     /note="required for Cf-2-dependent disease resistance"
                     /product="cysteine protease"
                     /protein_id="AAM19207.1"
                     /db_xref="GI:20334373"
                     /note="Derived using Geneious Prime 2020.1.1 'Annotate
                     from Database' based on nucleotide similarity"
                     /label="Rcr3pim fragment 2 CDS"
     CDS             <2711..>2785
                     /gene="pip1"
                     /product="phytophthora-inhibited protease 1"
                     /protein_id="ABG23376.1"
                     /db_xref="GI:108937128"
                     /note="Derived using Geneious Prime 2020.1.1 'Annotate
                     from Database' based on nucleotide similarity"
                     /label="Pip1 fragment 3 CDS"
     CDS             <2786..>2908
                     /gene="Rcr3"
                     /note="required for Cf-2-dependent disease resistance"
                     /product="cysteine protease"
                     /protein_id="AAM19207.1"
                     /db_xref="GI:20334373"
                     /note="Derived using Geneious Prime 2020.1.1 'Annotate
                     from Database' based on nucleotide similarity"
                     /label="Rcr3pim fragment 4 CDS"
     CDS             <2909..>3046
                     /gene="Rcr3"
                     /note="required for Cf-2-dependent disease resistance"
                     /product="cysteine protease"
                     /protein_id="AAM19207.1"
                     /db_xref="GI:20334373"
                     /note="Derived using Geneious Prime 2020.1.1 'Annotate
                     from Database' based on nucleotide similarity"
                     /label="Rcr3pim fragment 5 CDS"
     CDS             <3047..3172
                     /gene="pip1"
                     /product="phytophthora-inhibited protease 1"
                     /protein_id="ABG23376.1"
                     /db_xref="GI:108937128"
                     /note="Derived using Geneious Prime 2020.1.1 'Annotate
                     from Database' based on nucleotide similarity"
                     /label="Pip1 fragment 6 CDS"
ORIGIN      
        1 gacgaaaggg cctcgtgata cgcctatttt tataggttaa tgtcatgata ataatggttt
       61 cttagacgtc aggtggcact tttcggggaa atgtgcgcgg aacccctatt tgtttatttt
      121 tctaaataca ttcaaatatg tatccgctca tgagacaata accctgataa atgcttcaat
      181 aatattgaaa aaggaagagt atgcgctcac gcaactggtc cagaaccttg accgaacgca
      241 gcggtggtaa cggcgcagtg gcggttttca tggcttgtta tgactgtttt tttggggtac
      301 agtctatgcc tcgggcatcc aagcagcaag cgcgttacgc cgtgggtcga tgtttgatgt
      361 tatggagcag caacgatgtt acgcagcagg gcagtcgccc taaaacaaag ttaaacatca
      421 tgagggaagc ggtgatcgcc gaagtatcga ctcaactatc agaggtagtt ggcgtcatcg
      481 agcgccatct cgaaccgacg ttgctggccg tacatttgta cggctccgca gtggatggcg
      541 gcctgaagcc acacagcgat attgatttgc tggttacggt gaccgtaagg cttgatgaaa
      601 caacgcggcg agctttgatc aacgaccttt tggaaacttc ggcttcccct ggagagagcg
      661 agattctccg cgctgtagaa gtcaccattg ttgtgcacga cgacatcatt ccgtggcgtt
      721 atccagctaa gcgcgaactg caatttggag aatggcagcg caatgacatt cttgcaggta
      781 tcttcgagcc agccacgatc gacattgatc tggctatctt gctgacaaaa gcaagagaac
      841 atagcgttgc cttggtaggt ccagcggcgg aggaactctt tgatccggtt cctgaacagg
      901 atctatttga ggcgctaaat gaaaccttaa cgctatggaa ctcgccgccc gactgggctg
      961 gcgatgagcg aaatgtagtg cttacgttgt cccgcatttg gtacagcgca gtaaccggca
     1021 aaatcgcgcc gaaggatgtc gctgccgact gggcaatgga gcgcctgccg gcccagtatc
     1081 agcccgtcat acttgaagct agacaggctt atcttggaca agaagaagat cgcttggcct
     1141 cgcgcgcaga tcagttggaa gaatttgtcc attacgtaaa aggcgagatc accaaggtag
     1201 tcggcaaata actgtcagac caagtttact catatatact ttagattgat ttaaaacttc
     1261 atttttaatt taaaaggatc taggtgaaga tcctttttga taatctcatg accaaaatcc
     1321 cttaacgtga gttttcgttc cactgagcgt cagaccccgt agaaaagatc aaaggatctt
     1381 cttgagatcc tttttttctg cgcgtaatct gctgcttgca aacaaaaaaa ccaccgctac
     1441 cagcggtggt ttgtttgccg gatcaagagc taccaactct ttttccgaag gtaactggct
     1501 tcagcagagc gcagatacca aatactgtcc ttctagtgta gccgtagtta ggccaccact
     1561 tcaagaactc tgtagcaccg cctacatacc tcgctctgct aatcctgtta ccagtggctg
     1621 ctgccagtgg cgataagtcg tgtcttaccg ggttggactc aagacgatag ttaccggata
     1681 aggcgcagcg gtcgggctga acggggggtt cgtgcacaca gcccagcttg gagcgaacga
     1741 cctacaccga actgagatac ctacagcgtg agctatgaga aagcgccacg cttcccgaag
     1801 ggagaaaggc ggacaggtat ccggtaagcg gcagggtcgg aacaggagag cgcacgaggg
     1861 agcttccagg gggaaacgcc tggtatcttt atagtcctgt cgggtttcgc cacctctgac
     1921 ttgagcgtcg atttttgtga tgctcgtcag gggggcggag cctatggaaa aacgccagca
     1981 acgcggcctt tttacggttc ctggcctttt gctggccttt tgctcacatg ttctttcctg
     2041 cgttatcccc tgattctgtg gataaccgta ttaccgcctt tgagtgagct gataccgctc
     2101 gccgcagccg aacgaccgag cgcagcgagt cagtgagcga ggaagcggaa gagcgcccaa
     2161 tacgcaaacc gcctctcccc gcgcgttggc cgattcatta atcactctgt ggtctcaagg
     2221 tcgcaactta aaagaattat ccatgcttga aaggcatgaa aattggatgg ttcatcatgg
     2281 acgtgtatac aaagatgata tagaaaaaga acaccgcttc aagacattca aggaaaacgt
     2341 tgagttcatc gaatctttca acaagaacgg aactcaacgt tataagctag ccgtcaataa
     2401 atatgctgat ctgaccactg aggaattcac aacatcattt atggggctcg acacttcatt
     2461 actatcccag caagaatcaa cagctacaac aacgtccttt aaatatgata gtgtgactga
     2521 agtgccgtct aacttggact ggagagagtc tggggctgtc actcaagtga aacatcaagg
     2581 tcgatgtgga tgttgctggg cgttttctgc agttggatca ctagaaggag cctacaaaat
     2641 tgcaacaggc aacttgatgg aattctctga acaggaactt ctcgattgca ccaccaacaa
     2701 ttatggctgc gagggcggac taatgactgt cgcttacgac ttcttacttc agaacaatgg
     2761 cgggggcatt accacagaga ctaactatga atacctaggt gaacagtaca catgcagaag
     2821 ccgagagaaa acagcagcag tgcaaataag tagttataaa gtcgtgcctg aaggtgaaac
     2881 atcactatta caagccgtaa ctaaacagcc agtgtccatt ggaatagctg ctagccaaga
     2941 tttacagttt tacgcgggag gaacttatga cggaaactgt gccgatcaaa ttaaccatgc
     3001 tgtaacagcg ataggatatg gaactgatga ggaaggtcag aaatattgga tagtgaagaa
     3061 ttcatggggg agtgattggg gtgaggaagg atatatgaga attgctagag atgttggagt
     3121 tgatggtggc cattgtggca ttgcaaaggt tgcgtcgttc cctactgctt gagctttgag
     3181 accacgaagt ggctcttcag tg
//
