# Supplementary material for: Bioengineering secreted proteases converts divergent Rcr3 orthologs and paralogs into extracellular immune co-receptors
Source: bioRxiv preprint, doi:10.1101/2024.02.14.580413, version 2 (2024-05-23)
Supplement: Dataset S2 [file 580413_file07.zip › S2_Dataset/pJK049-061.gb]

LOCUS       pJK049-061              3199 bp    DNA     circular UNA 29-JAN-2024
DEFINITION  pL0M-nsCDS1-P0R1R2R3R4P5P6.
ACCESSION   urn.local...2cu9-ecqffya
VERSION     urn.local...2cu9-ecqffya
KEYWORDS    .
SOURCE      
  ORGANISM  .
FEATURES             Location/Qualifiers
     terminator      1..95
                     /Note="recombinase family protein terminator"
                     /note="Derived using Geneious Prime 2023.2.1 'Annotate
                     from Database' based on nucleotide similarity"
                     /label="recombinase family protein terminator"
     promoter        96..200
                     /gene="bla"
                     /note="AmpR promoter"
                     /note="Derived using Geneious Prime 2020.1.1 'Annotate
                     from Database' based on nucleotide similarity"
                     /label="bla promoter"
     CDS             201..1208
                     /name="aadA CDS"
                     /gene="aadA"
                     /product="ANT(3'')-Ia family aminoglycoside
                     nucleotidyltransferase AadA1"
                     /note="confers resistance against aminoglycosides
                     (PF01909)"
                     /transl_table=11
                     /note="Derived using Geneious Prime 2020.1.1 'Annotate
                     from Database' based on protein similarity"
                     /label="aadA CDS"
     promoter        complement(301..329)
                     /gene="intI1"
                     /note="Derived using Geneious Prime 2020.1.1 'Annotate
                     from Database' based on nucleotide similarity"
                     /label="int1 promoter"
     terminator      1212..1359
                     /Note="Beta-lactamase TEM terminator"
                     /note="Derived using Geneious Prime 2023.2.1 'Annotate
                     from Database' based on nucleotide similarity"
                     /label="bla terminator"
     terminator      complement(1361..1399)
                     /name="Tndr"
                     /note="rho independent terminator"
                     /note="Derived using Geneious Prime 2020.1.1 'Annotate
                     from Database' based on nucleotide similarity"
                     /label="Tndr"
     rep_origin      1402..1970
                     /direction="RIGHT"
                     /note="high-copy-number ColE1/pMB1/pBR322/pUC origin of 
                     replication; ori"
                     /note="Derived using Geneious Prime 2020.1.1 'Annotate
                     from Database' based on nucleotide similarity"
                     /label="ori rep origin"
     misc_RNA        1418..1970
                     /name="RNA-II"
                     /note="Derived using Geneious Prime 2020.1.1 'Annotate
                     from Database' based on nucleotide similarity"
                     /label="RNA-II"
     terminator      complement(1419..1452)
                     /name="Tndr"
                     /note="rho independent terminator"
                     /note="Derived using Geneious Prime 2020.1.1 'Annotate
                     from Database' based on nucleotide similarity"
                     /label="Tndr"
     misc_RNA        complement(1421..1528)
                     /name="RNA-I"
                     /note="Derived using Geneious Prime 2020.1.1 'Annotate
                     from Database' based on nucleotide similarity"
                     /label="RNA-I"
     regulatory      1781..2159
                     /regulatory_class="other"
                     /note="ColE1 ori"
                     /note="Derived using Geneious Prime 2020.1.1 'Annotate
                     from Database' based on nucleotide similarity"
                     /label="ColE1 ori regulatory"
     misc_feature    2057..2064
                     /note="DnaA box"
                     /note="Derived using Geneious Prime 2023.2.1 'Annotate
                     from Database' based on nucleotide similarity"
                     /label="DnaA box"
     misc_feature    2090..2153
                     /name="L-strand Y effector site"
                     /note="L-strand Y effector site"
                     /note="Derived using Geneious Prime 2020.1.1 'Annotate
                     from Database' based on nucleotide similarity"
                     /label="L-strand Y effector site"
     CDS             <2222..>2524
                     /gene="pip1"
                     /product="phytophthora-inhibited protease 1"
                     /protein_id="ABG23376.1"
                     /db_xref="GI:108937128"
                     /note="Derived using Geneious Prime 2020.1.1 'Annotate
                     from Database' based on nucleotide similarity"
                     /label="Pip1 pro-domain fragment CDS"
     CDS             <2525..>2605
                     /gene="Rcr3"
                     /note="required for Cf-2-dependent disease resistance"
                     /product="cysteine protease"
                     /protein_id="AAM19207.1"
                     /db_xref="GI:20334373"
                     /note="Derived using Geneious Prime 2020.1.1 'Annotate
                     from Database' based on nucleotide similarity"
                     /label="Rcr3pim fragment 1 CDS"
     CDS             <2606..>2710
                     /gene="Rcr3"
                     /note="required for Cf-2-dependent disease resistance"
                     /product="cysteine protease"
                     /protein_id="AAM19207.1"
                     /db_xref="GI:20334373"
                     /note="Derived using Geneious Prime 2020.1.1 'Annotate
                     from Database' based on nucleotide similarity"
                     /label="Rcr3pim fragment 2 CDS"
     CDS             <2711..>2779
                     /gene="Rcr3"
                     /note="required for Cf-2-dependent disease resistance"
                     /product="cysteine protease"
                     /protein_id="AAM19207.1"
                     /db_xref="GI:20334373"
                     /note="Derived using Geneious Prime 2020.1.1 'Annotate
                     from Database' based on nucleotide similarity"
                     /label="Rcr3pim fragment 3 CDS"
     CDS             <2780..>2902
                     /gene="Rcr3"
                     /note="required for Cf-2-dependent disease resistance"
                     /product="cysteine protease"
                     /protein_id="AAM19207.1"
                     /db_xref="GI:20334373"
                     /note="Derived using Geneious Prime 2020.1.1 'Annotate
                     from Database' based on nucleotide similarity"
                     /label="Rcr3pim fragment 4 CDS"
     CDS             <2903..>3043
                     /gene="pip1"
                     /product="phytophthora-inhibited protease 1"
                     /protein_id="ABG23376.1"
                     /db_xref="GI:108937128"
                     /note="Derived using Geneious Prime 2020.1.1 'Annotate
                     from Database' based on nucleotide similarity"
                     /label="Pip1 fragment 5 CDS"
     CDS             <3044..3169
                     /gene="pip1"
                     /product="phytophthora-inhibited protease 1"
                     /protein_id="ABG23376.1"
                     /db_xref="GI:108937128"
                     /note="Derived using Geneious Prime 2020.1.1 'Annotate
                     from Database' based on nucleotide similarity"
                     /label="Pip1 fragment 6 CDS"
ORIGIN      
        1 gacgaaaggg cctcgtgata cgcctatttt tataggttaa tgtcatgata ataatggttt
       61 cttagacgtc aggtggcact tttcggggaa atgtgcgcgg aacccctatt tgtttatttt
      121 tctaaataca ttcaaatatg tatccgctca tgagacaata accctgataa atgcttcaat
      181 aatattgaaa aaggaagagt atgcgctcac gcaactggtc cagaaccttg accgaacgca
      241 gcggtggtaa cggcgcagtg gcggttttca tggcttgtta tgactgtttt tttggggtac
      301 agtctatgcc tcgggcatcc aagcagcaag cgcgttacgc cgtgggtcga tgtttgatgt
      361 tatggagcag caacgatgtt acgcagcagg gcagtcgccc taaaacaaag ttaaacatca
      421 tgagggaagc ggtgatcgcc gaagtatcga ctcaactatc agaggtagtt ggcgtcatcg
      481 agcgccatct cgaaccgacg ttgctggccg tacatttgta cggctccgca gtggatggcg
      541 gcctgaagcc acacagcgat attgatttgc tggttacggt gaccgtaagg cttgatgaaa
      601 caacgcggcg agctttgatc aacgaccttt tggaaacttc ggcttcccct ggagagagcg
      661 agattctccg cgctgtagaa gtcaccattg ttgtgcacga cgacatcatt ccgtggcgtt
      721 atccagctaa gcgcgaactg caatttggag aatggcagcg caatgacatt cttgcaggta
      781 tcttcgagcc agccacgatc gacattgatc tggctatctt gctgacaaaa gcaagagaac
      841 atagcgttgc cttggtaggt ccagcggcgg aggaactctt tgatccggtt cctgaacagg
      901 atctatttga ggcgctaaat gaaaccttaa cgctatggaa ctcgccgccc gactgggctg
      961 gcgatgagcg aaatgtagtg cttacgttgt cccgcatttg gtacagcgca gtaaccggca
     1021 aaatcgcgcc gaaggatgtc gctgccgact gggcaatgga gcgcctgccg gcccagtatc
     1081 agcccgtcat acttgaagct agacaggctt atcttggaca agaagaagat cgcttggcct
     1141 cgcgcgcaga tcagttggaa gaatttgtcc attacgtaaa aggcgagatc accaaggtag
     1201 tcggcaaata actgtcagac caagtttact catatatact ttagattgat ttaaaacttc
     1261 atttttaatt taaaaggatc taggtgaaga tcctttttga taatctcatg accaaaatcc
     1321 cttaacgtga gttttcgttc cactgagcgt cagaccccgt agaaaagatc aaaggatctt
     1381 cttgagatcc tttttttctg cgcgtaatct gctgcttgca aacaaaaaaa ccaccgctac
     1441 cagcggtggt ttgtttgccg gatcaagagc taccaactct ttttccgaag gtaactggct
     1501 tcagcagagc gcagatacca aatactgtcc ttctagtgta gccgtagtta ggccaccact
     1561 tcaagaactc tgtagcaccg cctacatacc tcgctctgct aatcctgtta ccagtggctg
     1621 ctgccagtgg cgataagtcg tgtcttaccg ggttggactc aagacgatag ttaccggata
     1681 aggcgcagcg gtcgggctga acggggggtt cgtgcacaca gcccagcttg gagcgaacga
     1741 cctacaccga actgagatac ctacagcgtg agctatgaga aagcgccacg cttcccgaag
     1801 ggagaaaggc ggacaggtat ccggtaagcg gcagggtcgg aacaggagag cgcacgaggg
     1861 agcttccagg gggaaacgcc tggtatcttt atagtcctgt cgggtttcgc cacctctgac
     1921 ttgagcgtcg atttttgtga tgctcgtcag gggggcggag cctatggaaa aacgccagca
     1981 acgcggcctt tttacggttc ctggcctttt gctggccttt tgctcacatg ttctttcctg
     2041 cgttatcccc tgattctgtg gataaccgta ttaccgcctt tgagtgagct gataccgctc
     2101 gccgcagccg aacgaccgag cgcagcgagt cagtgagcga ggaagcggaa gagcgcccaa
     2161 tacgcaaacc gcctctcccc gcgcgttggc cgattcatta atcactctgt ggtctcaagg
     2221 tcgcaactta aaagaattat ccatgcttga aaggcatgaa aattggatgg ttcatcatgg
     2281 acgtgtatac aaagatgata tagaaaaaga acaccgcttc aagacattca aggaaaacgt
     2341 tgagttcatc gaatctttca acaagaacgg aactcaacgt tataagctag ccgtcaataa
     2401 atatgctgat ctgaccactg aggaattcac aacatcattt atggggctcg acacttcatt
     2461 actatcccag caagaatcaa cagctacaac aacgtccttt aaatatgata gtgtgactga
     2521 agtgccgtct aacttggact ggagagagtc tggggctgtc actcaagtga aacatcaagg
     2581 tcgatgtgga tgttgctggg cgttttctgc agttggatca ctagaaggag cctacaaaat
     2641 tgcaacaggc aacttgatgg aattctctga acaggaactt ctcgattgca ccaccaacaa
     2701 ttatggctgc aacggaggtt taatgacgaa tgcattcgat tttatcatag aaaatggtgg
     2761 aatttcaagg gaatcagact atgaatacct aggtgaacag tacacatgca gaagccgaga
     2821 gaaaacagca gcagtgcaaa taagtagtta taaagtcgtg cctgaaggtg aaacatcact
     2881 attacaagcc gtaactaaac agcctatttc tgttggtatt gcggctaacg atgagtttca
     2941 tatgtacgga agtggaatat atgatggaag ttgtaattct agactgaatc atgcagtgac
     3001 agttataggt tatgggacaa gtgaagaaga tggtacaaaa tattggatag tgaagaattc
     3061 atgggggagt gattggggtg aggaaggata tatgagaatt gctagagatg ttggagttga
     3121 tggtggccat tgtggcattg caaaggttgc gtcgttccct actgcttgag ctttgagacc
     3181 acgaagtggc tcttcagtg
//
