# Supplementary material for: Bioengineering secreted proteases converts divergent Rcr3 orthologs and paralogs into extracellular immune co-receptors
Source: bioRxiv preprint, doi:10.1101/2024.02.14.580413, version 2 (2024-05-23)
Supplement: Dataset S2 [file 580413_file07.zip › S2_Dataset/pJK674.gb]

LOCUS       pJK674                  8862 bp    DNA     circular UNA 29-JAN-2024
DEFINITION  pL2M-P19///2x35S::NtPR1a-Pip1+ΔSP-6xHis.
ACCESSION   urn.local...rw-harc46a
VERSION     urn.local...rw-harc46a
KEYWORDS    .
SOURCE      
  ORGANISM  .
FEATURES             Location/Qualifiers
     misc_feature    1..2785
                     /note="pVS1ori short"
                     /label="pVS1ori short"
     CDS             193..822
                     /note="StaA; similar to IncC2"
                     /codon_start=1
                     /transl_table=11
                     /product="pVS1 partitioning protein"
                     /protein_id="AAD19678.1"
                     /db_xref="GI:4378781"
                     /label="pVS1 partitioning protein CDS"
     CDS             843..1058
                     /note="ORF3; not required for stable maintenance"
                     /codon_start=1
                     /transl_table=11
                     /product="hypothetical protein"
                     /protein_id="AAD19679.1"
                     /db_xref="GI:4378782"
                     /label="hypothetical protein CDS"
     misc_feature    1089..1101
                     /name="KorB box"
                     /note="KorB box"
                     /label="KorB box"
     CDS             1217..2323
                     /note="RepA"
                     /transl_table=11
                     /product="pVS1 replication protein"
                     /protein_id="AAD19680.1"
                     /db_xref="GI:4378783"
                     /label="pVS1 replication protein CDS"
     rep_origin      2389..2583
                     /note="pVS1 origin of replication"
                     /label="pVS1 origin of replication rep origin"
     misc_feature    2389..2396
                     /note="DnaA box"
                     /note="Derived using Geneious Prime 2023.2.1 'Annotate
                     from Database' based on nucleotide similarity"
                     /label="DnaA box"
     repeat_region   2400..2483
                     /note="21 bp repeats"
                     /rpt_type="direct"
                     /label="21 bp repeats repeat region"
     misc_feature    2484..2575
                     /note="AT-rich region"
                     /label="AT-rich region"
     misc_feature    2576..2583
                     /note="DnaA box"
                     /note="Derived using Geneious Prime 2023.2.1 'Annotate
                     from Database' based on nucleotide similarity"
                     /label="DnaA box"
     promoter        2791..2895
                     /gene="bla"
                     /note="AmpR promoter"
                     /label="bla promoter"
     CDS             2896..3690
                     /gene="aphA"
                     /function="kanamycin resistance"
                     /codon_start=1
                     /transl_table=11
                     /product="aminoglycoside 3'-phosphotransferase"
                     /protein_id="ADZ30886.1"
                     /db_xref="GI:325559604"
                     /label="aphA CDS"
     terminator      3691..3838
                     /Note="Beta-lactamase TEM terminator"
                     /note="Derived using Geneious Prime 2023.0.4 'Annotate
                     from Database' based on nucleotide similarity"
                     /label="bla terminator"
     terminator      complement(3840..3878)
                     /name="Tndr"
                     /note="rho independent terminator"
                     /label="Tndr"
     rep_origin      3881..4449
                     /direction="RIGHT"
                     /note="high-copy-number ColE1/pMB1/pBR322/pUC origin of 
                     replication; ori"
                     /label="ori rep origin"
     misc_RNA        3897..4449
                     /name="RNA-II"
                     /label="RNA-II"
     terminator      complement(3898..3931)
                     /name="Tndr"
                     /note="rho independent terminator"
                     /label="Tndr"
     misc_RNA        complement(3900..4007)
                     /name="RNA-I"
                     /label="RNA-I"
     misc_feature    4516..4662
                     /note="LB; left border. Identical to sequence near
                     agrocinopine synthase on Agrobacterium tumefaciens strain
                     1D1460 plasmid pTi1D1460 (CP032929 nucleotides 161,573 -
                     161,719). "
                     /label="LB; left border"
     misc_feature    4585..4609
                     /note="T-DNA left border sequence (Thole et al., (2007)
                     Plant Physiol 145:1211-1219)"
                     /label="misc"
     terminator      complement(4701..5408)
                     /note="OCS terminator; octopine synthase terminator"
                     /label="OCS terminator"
     CDS             complement(5416..5937)
                     /gene="p19"
                     /note="Tombusvirus RNA silencing suppressor 19 kDa
                     protein; characterized in PubMed ID 18944038; similar to
                     CAC01277.1"
                     /transl_table=11
                     /product="RNA silencing suppressor 19 kDa protein"
                     /protein_id="AIN46664.1"
                     /db_xref="GI:684152027"
                     /label="p19 CDS"
     promoter        complement(5939..6319)
                     /note="enhancer elements, TATA box, and start codon
                     missing; mas1' truncated by 96 nt; mas1'-2' mannopine
                     synthase promoter; mas2' drives MCS2 ORF"
                     /label="truncated MAS promoter"
     promoter        6359..7102
                     /note="Double CaMV 35S"
                     /label="2x35S pro (Plant Parts Kit)"
     misc_feature    7135..7189
                     /note="TMV Omega; translational enhancer from the tobacco
                     mosaic virus 5'-leader sequence (Gallie et al., 1988)"
                     /label="TMV Omega (Plant parts kit)"
     CDS             7197..7286
                     /label="NtPR1a"
     CDS             join(7287,7477..>7481)
                     /label="GlyGly-Linker"
     intron          7288..7476
                     /Note="Portable intron (PIV2 aka IV2)"
                     /label="PIV2"
     CDS             <7482..>8423
                     /gene="pip1"
                     /codon_start=1
                     /product="phytophthora-inhibited protease 1"
                     /protein_id="ABG23376.1"
                     /db_xref="GI:108937128"
                     /label="pip1 CDS"
     mutation        7971..7973
                     /created_by="Jiorgos Kourelis"
                     /modified_by="kourelis"
                     /label="E193N"
     mutation        7989..7991
                     /created_by="Jiorgos Kourelis"
                     /modified_by="kourelis"
                     /label="V199N"
     mutation        8013..8015
                     /created_by="Jiorgos Kourelis"
                     /modified_by="kourelis"
                     /label="N208x,N209x"
     mutation        8184..8186
                     /created_by="Jiorgos Kourelis"
                     /modified_by="kourelis"
                     /label="N266S"
     mutation        8187..8189
                     /created_by="Jiorgos Kourelis"
                     /modified_by="kourelis"
                     /label="D267Q"
     mutation        8196..8198
                     /created_by="Jiorgos Kourelis"
                     /modified_by="kourelis"
                     /label="H270Q"
     mutation        8199..8201
                     /created_by="Jiorgos Kourelis"
                     /modified_by="kourelis"
                     /label="M271F"
     mutation        8205..8207
                     /created_by="Jiorgos Kourelis"
                     /modified_by="kourelis"
                     /label="G273A"
     mutation        8208..8210
                     /created_by="Jiorgos Kourelis"
                     /modified_by="kourelis"
                     /label="S274G"
     mutation        8232..8234
                     /created_by="Jiorgos Kourelis"
                     /modified_by="kourelis"
                     /label="N282A"
     mutation        8235..8237
                     /created_by="Jiorgos Kourelis"
                     /modified_by="kourelis"
                     /label="S283D"
     mutation        8241..8243
                     /created_by="Jiorgos Kourelis"
                     /modified_by="kourelis"
                     /label="L285I"
     mutation        8376..8378
                     /created_by="Jiorgos Kourelis"
                     /modified_by="kourelis"
                     /label="D330P"
     mutation        8391..8393
                     /created_by="Jiorgos Kourelis"
                     /modified_by="kourelis"
                     /label="G335D"
     mutation        8403..8405
                     /created_by="Jiorgos Kourelis"
                     /modified_by="kourelis"
                     /label="V339M"
     mutation        8406..8408
                     /created_by="Jiorgos Kourelis"
                     /modified_by="kourelis"
                     /label="A340S"
     mutation        8412..8414
                     /created_by="Jiorgos Kourelis"
                     /modified_by="kourelis"
                     /label="F342Y"
     CDS             8424..8450
                     /product="HHHHHH epitope"
                     /note="HisG epitope"
                     /label="HHHHHH epitope CDS"
     terminator      8455..8658
                     /note="CaMV poly(A) signal; cauliflower mosaic virus
                     polyadenylation signal"
                     /label="35S terminator (Plant Parts kit)"
     misc_feature    complement(8704..8858)
                     /note="RB; Right border. Identical to sequence near
                     D-nopaline dehydrogenase on Agrobacterium tumefaciens
                     strain 1D1460 plasmid pTi1D1460 (CP032929 nucleotides
                     186,435 - 186,589). "
                     /label="RB"
     misc_feature    8722..8746
                     /note="T-DNA right border sequence (Thole et al., (2007)
                     Plant Physiol 145:1211-1219)"
                     /label="misc"
ORIGIN      
        1 cgtgcggctg catgaaatcc tggccggttt gtctgatgcc aagctggcgg cctggccggc
       61 cagcttggcc gctgaagaaa ccgagcgccg ccgtctaaaa aggtgatgtg tatttgagta
      121 aaacagcttg cgtcatgcgg tcgctgcgta tatgatgcga tgagtaaata aacaaatacg
      181 caaggggaac gcatgaaggt tatcgctgta cttaaccaga aaggcgggtc aggcaagacg
      241 accatcgcaa cccatctagc ccgcgccctg caactcgccg gggccgatgt tctgttagtc
      301 gattccgatc cccagggcag tgcccgcgat tgggcggccg tgcgggaaga tcaaccgcta
      361 accgttgtcg gcatcgaccg cccgacgatt gaccgcgacg tgaaggccat cggccggcgc
      421 gacttcgtag tgatcgacgg agcgccccag gcggcggact tggctgtgtc cgcgatcaag
      481 gcagccgact tcgtgctgat tccggtgcag ccaagccctt acgacatatg ggccaccgcc
      541 gacctggtgg agctggttaa gcagcgcatt gaggtcacgg atggaaggct acaagcggcc
      601 tttgtcgtgt cgcgggcgat caaaggcacg cgcatcggcg gtgaggttgc cgaggcgctg
      661 gccgggtacg agctgcccat tcttgagtcc cgtatcacgc agcgcgtgag ctacccaggc
      721 actgccgccg ccggcacaac cgttcttgaa tcagaacccg agggcgacgc tgcccgcgag
      781 gtccaggcgc tggccgctga aattaaatca aaactcattt gagttaatga ggtaaagaga
      841 aaatgagcaa aagcacaaac acgctaagtg ccggccgtcc gagcgcacgc agcagcaagg
      901 ctgcaacgtt ggccagcctg gcagacacgc cagccatgaa gcgggtcaac tttcagttgc
      961 cggcggagga tcacaccaag ctgaagatgt acgcggtacg ccaaggcaag accattaccg
     1021 agctgctatc tgaatacatc gcgcagctac cagagtaaat gagcaaatga ataaatgagt
     1081 agatgaattt tagcggctaa aggaggcggc atggaaaatc aagaacaacc aggcaccgac
     1141 gccgtggaat gccccatgtg tggaggaacg ggcggttggc caggcgtaag cggctgggtt
     1201 gtctgccggc cctgcaatgg cactggaacc cccaagcccg aggaatcggc gtgacggtcg
     1261 caaaccatcc ggcccggtac aaatcggcgc ggcgctgggt gatgacctgg tggagaagtt
     1321 gaaggccgcg caggccgccc agcggcaacg catcgaggca gaagcacgcc ccggtgaatc
     1381 gtggcaagcg gccgctgatc gaatccgcaa agaatcccgg caaccgccgg cagccggtgc
     1441 gccgtcgatt aggaagccgc ccaagggcga cgagcaacca gattttttcg ttccgatgct
     1501 ctatgacgtg ggcacccgcg atagtcgcag catcatggac gtggccgttt tccgtctgtc
     1561 gaagcgtgac cgacgagctg gcgaggtgat ccgctacgag cttccagacg ggcacgtaga
     1621 ggtttccgca gggccggccg gcatggccag tgtgtgggat tacgacctgg tactgatggc
     1681 ggtttcccat ctaaccgaat ccatgaaccg ataccgggaa gggaagggag acaagcccgg
     1741 ccgcgtgttc cgtccacacg ttgcggacgt actcaagttc tgccggcgag ccgatggcgg
     1801 aaagcagaaa gacgacctgg tagaaacctg cattcggtta aacaccacgc acgttgccat
     1861 gcagcgtacg aagaaggcca agaacggccg cctggtgacg gtatccgagg gtgaagcctt
     1921 gattagccgc tacaagatcg taaagagcga aaccgggcgg ccggagtaca tcgagatcga
     1981 gctagctgat tggatgtacc gcgagatcac agaaggcaag aacccggacg tgctgacggt
     2041 tcaccccgat tactttttga tcgatcccgg catcggccgt tttctctacc gcctggcacg
     2101 ccgcgccgca ggcaaggcag aagccagatg gttgttcaag acgatctacg aacgcagtgg
     2161 cagcgccgga gagttcaaga agttctgttt caccgtgcgc aagctgatcg ggtcaaatga
     2221 cctgccggag tacgatttga aggaggaggc ggggcaggct ggcccgatcc tagtcatgcg
     2281 ctaccgcaac ctgatcgagg gcgaagcatc cgccggttcc taatgtacgg agcagatgct
     2341 agggcaaatt gccctagcag gggaaaaagg tcgaaaaagc ttctttcctg tggatagcac
     2401 gtacattggg aacccaaagc cgtacattgg gaaccggaac ccgtacattg ggaacccaaa
     2461 gccgtacatt gggaaccggt cacacatgta agtgactgat ataaaagaga aaaaaggcga
     2521 tttttccgcc taaaactctt taaaacttat taaaactctt aaaacccgcc tggcctgtgc
     2581 ataactgtct ggccagcgca cagccgaaca gctgcaaaaa gcgcctaccc ttcggtcgct
     2641 gcgctcccta cgccccgccg cttcgcgtcg gcctatcgcg gccgctggcc gctcaaaaat
     2701 ggctggccta cggccaggca atctaccagg gcgcggacaa gccgcgccgt cgccactcga
     2761 ccgccggcgc ccacatcaag gctccgagtg cgcggaaccc ctatttgttt atttttctaa
     2821 atacattcaa atatgtatcc gctcatgaga caataaccct gataaatgct tcaataatat
     2881 tgaaaaagga agagtatggc taaaatgaga atatcaccgg aattgaaaaa actgatcgaa
     2941 aaataccgct gcgtaaaaga tacggaagga atgtctcctg ctaaggtata taagctggtg
     3001 ggagaaaatg aaaacctata tttaaaaatg acggacagcc ggtataaagg gaccacctat
     3061 gatgtggaac gggaaaagga catgatgcta tggctggaag gaaagctgcc tgttccaaag
     3121 gtcctgcact ttgaacggca tgatggctgg agcaatctgc tcatgagtga ggccgatggc
     3181 gtcctttgct cggaagagta tgaagatgaa caaagccctg aaaagattat cgagctgtat
     3241 gcggagtgca tcaggctctt tcactccatc gacatatcgg attgtcccta tacgaatagc
     3301 ttagacagcc gcttagccga attggattac ttactgaata acgatctggc cgatgtggat
     3361 tgcgaaaact gggaagagga cactccattt aaagatccgc gcgagctgta tgatttttta
     3421 aagacggaaa agcccgaaga ggaacttgtc ttttcccacg gcgacctggg agacagcaac
     3481 atctttgtga aagatggcaa agtaagtggc tttattgatc ttgggagaag cggcagggcg
     3541 gacaagtggt atgacattgc cttctgcgtc cggtcgctca gggaggatat cggggaagaa
     3601 cagtatgtcg agctattttt tgacttactg gggatcaagc ctgattggga gaaaataaaa
     3661 tattatattt tactggatga attgttttag ctgtcagacc aagtttactc atatatactt
     3721 tagattgatt taaaacttca tttttaattt aaaaggatct aggtgaagat cctttttgat
     3781 aatctcatga ccaaaatccc ttaacgtgag ttttcgttcc actgagcgtc agaccccgta
     3841 gaaaagatca aaggatcttc ttgagatcct ttttttctgc gcgtaatctg ctgcttgcaa
     3901 acaaaaaaac caccgctacc agcggtggtt tgtttgccgg atcaagagct accaactctt
     3961 tttccgaagg taactggctt cagcagagcg cagataccaa atactgttct tctagtgtag
     4021 ccgtagttag gccaccactt caagaactct gtagcaccgc ctacatacct cgctctgcta
     4081 atcctgttac cagtggctgc tgccagtggc gataagtcgt gtcttaccgg gttggactca
     4141 agacgatagt taccggataa ggcgcagcgg tcgggctgaa cggggggttc gtgcacacag
     4201 cccagcttgg agcgaacgac ctacaccgaa ctgagatacc tacagcgtga gctatgagaa
     4261 agcgccacgc ttcccgaagg gagaaaggcg gacaggtatc cggtaagcgg cagggtcgga
     4321 acaggagagc gcacgaggga gcttccaggg ggaaacgcct ggtatcttta tagtcctgtc
     4381 gggtttcgcc acctctgact tgagcgtcga tttttgtgat gctcgtcagg ggggcggagc
     4441 ctatggaaaa acgccagcaa cgcggccttt ttacggttcc tgctcggatc tgttggaccg
     4501 gacagtagtc atggttgatg ggctgcctgt atcgagtggt gattttgtgc cgagctgccg
     4561 gtcggggagc tgttggctgg ctggtggcag gatatattgt ggtgtaaaca aattgacgct
     4621 tagacaactt aataacacat tgcggacgtt tttaatgtac tggggttgaa cactctgtgc
     4681 cgaattcgga tccagcggtc ctgctgagcc tcgacatgtt gtcgcaaaat tcgccctgga
     4741 cccgcccaac gatttgtcgt cactgtcaag gtttgacctg cacttcattt ggggcccaca
     4801 tacaccaaaa aaatgctgca taattctcgg ggcagcaagt cggttacccg gccgccgtgc
     4861 tggaccgggt tgaatggtgc ccgtaacttt cggtagagcg gacggccaat actcaacttc
     4921 aaggaatctc acccatgcgc gccggcgggg aaccggagtt cccttcagtg agcgttatta
     4981 gttcgccgct cggtgtgtcg tagatactag cccctggggc acttttgaaa tttgaataag
     5041 atttatgtaa tcagtctttt aggtttgacc ggttctgccg ctttttttaa aattggattt
     5101 gtaataataa aacgcaattg tttgttattg tggcgctcta tcatagatgt cgctataaac
     5161 ctattcagca caatatattg ttttcatttt aatattgtac atataagtag tagggtacaa
     5221 tcagtaaatt gaacggagaa tattattcat aaaaatacga tagtaacggg tgatatattc
     5281 attagaatga accgaaaccg gcggtaagga tctgagctac acatgctcag gttttttaca
     5341 acgtgcacaa cagaattgaa agcaaatatc atgcgatcat aggcttctcg catatctcat
     5401 taaagcagga caagcttact cgctttcttt ttcgaaagtt tgagtacctt cagggcatcc
     5461 tcttgataca ttactttcca cttcgattgg ggcaagctgt agcagttctt gcttagaccg
     5521 aattgccatc tcacagagat gctgaagagt tcgcgaccct ccagaaacgg tgatactaac
     5581 tcctcgaaac cgaatactat aggtacatcc gatctggtcg aaaccgaaaa atcgagatgc
     5641 tgcatagtta accgaatctc ccgtccaaga tccaaggact ctgtgcagtg aagcttccgt
     5701 cctgtcgtat ctgagatatc tcttaaatac aactttcccg aaaccccagc tttccttgaa
     5761 accaagggga ttatcttgat tcgaattcgt ctcatcgtta tgtagccgcc actcagtcca
     5821 actcggactt tcgtcaggaa gtttgaaggg agaagtggta cctcctgatc ctccatccca
     5881 acgttcactg ttagcttgtt ccctagcgtc gtttccttgt atagctcgtt ccatcattcg
     5941 atttggtgta tcgagattgg ttatgaaatt cagatgctag tgtaatgtat tggtaatttg
     6001 ggaagatata ataggaagca aggctattta tccatttctg aaaaggcgaa atggcgtcac
     6061 cgcgagcgtc acgcgcattc cgttcttgct gtaaagcgtt gtttggtaca cttttgacta
     6121 gcgaggcttg gcgtgtcagc gtatctattc aaaagtcgtt aatggctgcg gatcaagaaa
     6181 aagttggaat agaaacagaa tacccgcgaa attcaggccc ggttgccatg tcctacacgc
     6241 cgaaataaac gaccaaatta gtagaaaaat aaaaactgac taggatactt acgtcacgtc
     6301 ttgcgcactg atttgaaaaa tctcaatata aactccgcaa gaattcaagc ttggaggtca
     6361 acatggtgga gcacgacact ctggtctact ccaaaaatgt caaagataca gtctcagaag
     6421 atcaaagggc tattgagact tttcaacaaa ggataatttc gggaaacctc ctcggattcc
     6481 attgcccagc tatctgtcac ttcatcgaaa ggacagtaga aaaggaaggt ggctcctaca
     6541 aatgccatca ttgcgataaa ggaaaggcta tcattcaaga tctctctgcc gacagtggtc
     6601 ccaaagatgg acccccaccc acgaggagca tcgtggaaaa agaagaggtt ccaaccacgt
     6661 ctacaaagca agtggattga tgtgataaca tggtggagca cgacactctg gtctactcca
     6721 aaaatgtcaa agatacagtc tcagaagatc aaagggctat tgagactttt caacaaagga
     6781 taatttcggg aaacctcctc ggattccatt gcccagctat ctgtcacttc atcgaaagga
     6841 cagtagaaaa ggaaggtggc tcctacaaat gccatcattg cgataaagga aaggctatca
     6901 ttcaagatct ctctgccgac agtggtccca aagatggacc cccacccacg aggagcatcg
     6961 tggaaaaaga agaggttcca accacgtcta caaagcaagt ggattgatgt gacatctcca
     7021 ctgacgtaag ggatgacgca caatcccact atccttcgca agacccttcc tctatataag
     7081 gaagttcatt tcatttggag aggacacgct cgagtataag agctcatttt tacaacaatt
     7141 accaacaaca acaaacaaca aacaacatta caattacatt tacaattatc gatacaatgg
     7201 gatttgttct cttttcacaa ttgccttcat ttcttcttgt ctctacactt ctcttattcc
     7261 tagtaatatc ccactcttgc cgtgcaggta agtttctgct tctacctttg atatatatat
     7321 aataattatc attaattagt agtaatataa tatttcaaat atttttttca aaataaaaga
     7381 atgtagtata tagcaattgc ttttctgtag tttataagtg tgtatatttt aatttataac
     7441 ttttctaata tatgaccaaa atttgttgat gtgcaggagg tcgcaactta aaagaattat
     7501 ccatgcttga aaggcatgaa aattggatgg ttcatcatgg acgtgtatac aaagatgata
     7561 tagaaaaaga acaccgcttc aagacattca aggaaaacgt tgagttcatc gaatctttca
     7621 acaagaacgg aactcaacgt tataagctag ccgtcaataa atatgctgat ctgaccactg
     7681 aggaattcac aacatcattt atggggctcg acacttcatt actatcccag caagaatcaa
     7741 cagctacaac aacgtccttt aaatatgata gtgtgactga agtgccgaat agcatggact
     7801 ggagaaagag agggagtgtc acaggagtca aggatcaagg tgtatgtgga tgttgttggg
     7861 cattttctgc ggccgcggct atagaaggag catatcaaat tgcaaacaac gaactaatct
     7921 ctctttcaga gcaacaacta ttggattgct ctacgcagaa caaaggctgc aacggcggac
     7981 taatgactaa cgcttacgac ttcttacttc agaacggggg cattaccaca gagactaact
     8041 atccttatga agaagctcaa aatgtttgca agaccgaaca accagcagca gttactatca
     8101 atggctacga agtcgtacca tctgacgagt catcgttgtt gaaagctgta gtgaatcagc
     8161 ctatttctgt tggtattgcg gctagccaag agtttcagtt ttacgcggga ggaatatatg
     8221 atggaagttg tgccgataga attaatcatg cagtgacagt tataggttat gggacaagtg
     8281 aagaagatgg tacaaaatat tggatagtga agaattcatg ggggagtgat tggggtgagg
     8341 aaggatatat gagaattgct agagatgttg gagttcctgg tggccattgt gatattgcaa
     8401 agatgtcatc gtatcctact gctggtggcc atcatcacca tcaccactga gcttctctag
     8461 ctagagtcga tcgacaagct cgagtttctc cataataatg tgtgagtagt tcccagataa
     8521 gggaattagg gttcctatag ggtttcgctc atgtgttgag catataagaa acccttagta
     8581 tgtatttgta tttgtaaaat acttctatca ataaaatttc taattcctaa aaccaaaatc
     8641 cagtactaaa atccagatcg ctactagagg atgcacatgt gaccgaggga cacgaagtga
     8701 tccgtttaaa ctatcagtgt ttgacaggat atattggcgg gtaaacctaa gagaaaagag
     8761 cgtttattag aataatcgga tatttaaaag ggcgtgaaaa ggtttatccg ttcgtccatt
     8821 tgtatgtgca tgccaaccac agggttcccc tcgggagtca gc
//
