# Supplementary material for: Bioengineering secreted proteases converts divergent Rcr3 orthologs and paralogs into extracellular immune co-receptors
Source: bioRxiv preprint, doi:10.1101/2024.02.14.580413, version 2 (2024-05-23)
Supplement: Dataset S2 [file 580413_file07.zip › S2_Dataset/pJK049-030.gb]

LOCUS       pJK049-030              3202 bp    DNA     circular UNA 29-JAN-2024
DEFINITION  pL0M-nsCDS1-P0P1R2R3R4P5R6.
ACCESSION   urn.local...2cwx-ecqffyq
VERSION     urn.local...2cwx-ecqffyq
KEYWORDS    .
SOURCE      
  ORGANISM  .
FEATURES             Location/Qualifiers
     terminator      1..95
                     /Note="recombinase family protein terminator"
                     /note="Derived using Geneious Prime 2023.2.1 'Annotate
                     from Database' based on nucleotide similarity"
                     /label="recombinase family protein terminator"
     promoter        96..200
                     /gene="bla"
                     /note="AmpR promoter"
                     /note="Derived using Geneious Prime 2020.1.1 'Annotate
                     from Database' based on nucleotide similarity"
                     /label="bla promoter"
     CDS             201..1208
                     /name="aadA CDS"
                     /gene="aadA"
                     /product="ANT(3'')-Ia family aminoglycoside
                     nucleotidyltransferase AadA1"
                     /note="confers resistance against aminoglycosides
                     (PF01909)"
                     /transl_table=11
                     /note="Derived using Geneious Prime 2020.1.1 'Annotate
                     from Database' based on protein similarity"
                     /label="aadA CDS"
     promoter        complement(301..329)
                     /gene="intI1"
                     /note="Derived using Geneious Prime 2020.1.1 'Annotate
                     from Database' based on nucleotide similarity"
                     /label="int1 promoter"
     terminator      1212..1359
                     /Note="Beta-lactamase TEM terminator"
                     /note="Derived using Geneious Prime 2023.2.1 'Annotate
                     from Database' based on nucleotide similarity"
                     /label="bla terminator"
     terminator      complement(1361..1399)
                     /name="Tndr"
                     /note="rho independent terminator"
                     /note="Derived using Geneious Prime 2020.1.1 'Annotate
                     from Database' based on nucleotide similarity"
                     /label="Tndr"
     rep_origin      1402..1970
                     /direction="RIGHT"
                     /note="high-copy-number ColE1/pMB1/pBR322/pUC origin of 
                     replication; ori"
                     /note="Derived using Geneious Prime 2020.1.1 'Annotate
                     from Database' based on nucleotide similarity"
                     /label="ori rep origin"
     misc_RNA        1418..1970
                     /name="RNA-II"
                     /note="Derived using Geneious Prime 2020.1.1 'Annotate
                     from Database' based on nucleotide similarity"
                     /label="RNA-II"
     terminator      complement(1419..1452)
                     /name="Tndr"
                     /note="rho independent terminator"
                     /note="Derived using Geneious Prime 2020.1.1 'Annotate
                     from Database' based on nucleotide similarity"
                     /label="Tndr"
     misc_RNA        complement(1421..1528)
                     /name="RNA-I"
                     /note="Derived using Geneious Prime 2020.1.1 'Annotate
                     from Database' based on nucleotide similarity"
                     /label="RNA-I"
     regulatory      1781..2159
                     /regulatory_class="other"
                     /note="ColE1 ori"
                     /note="Derived using Geneious Prime 2020.1.1 'Annotate
                     from Database' based on nucleotide similarity"
                     /label="ColE1 ori regulatory"
     misc_feature    2057..2064
                     /note="DnaA box"
                     /note="Derived using Geneious Prime 2023.2.1 'Annotate
                     from Database' based on nucleotide similarity"
                     /label="DnaA box"
     misc_feature    2090..2153
                     /name="L-strand Y effector site"
                     /note="L-strand Y effector site"
                     /note="Derived using Geneious Prime 2020.1.1 'Annotate
                     from Database' based on nucleotide similarity"
                     /label="L-strand Y effector site"
     CDS             <2222..>2524
                     /gene="pip1"
                     /product="phytophthora-inhibited protease 1"
                     /protein_id="ABG23376.1"
                     /db_xref="GI:108937128"
                     /note="Derived using Geneious Prime 2020.1.1 'Annotate
                     from Database' based on nucleotide similarity"
                     /label="Pip1 pro-domain fragment CDS"
     CDS             <2525..>2605
                     /gene="pip1"
                     /product="phytophthora-inhibited protease 1"
                     /protein_id="ABG23376.1"
                     /db_xref="GI:108937128"
                     /note="Derived using Geneious Prime 2020.1.1 'Annotate
                     from Database' based on nucleotide similarity"
                     /label="Pip1 fragment 1 CDS"
     CDS             <2606..>2710
                     /gene="Rcr3"
                     /note="required for Cf-2-dependent disease resistance"
                     /product="cysteine protease"
                     /protein_id="AAM19207.1"
                     /db_xref="GI:20334373"
                     /note="Derived using Geneious Prime 2020.1.1 'Annotate
                     from Database' based on nucleotide similarity"
                     /label="Rcr3pim fragment 2 CDS"
     CDS             <2711..>2779
                     /gene="Rcr3"
                     /note="required for Cf-2-dependent disease resistance"
                     /product="cysteine protease"
                     /protein_id="AAM19207.1"
                     /db_xref="GI:20334373"
                     /note="Derived using Geneious Prime 2020.1.1 'Annotate
                     from Database' based on nucleotide similarity"
                     /label="Rcr3pim fragment 3 CDS"
     CDS             <2780..>2902
                     /gene="Rcr3"
                     /note="required for Cf-2-dependent disease resistance"
                     /product="cysteine protease"
                     /protein_id="AAM19207.1"
                     /db_xref="GI:20334373"
                     /note="Derived using Geneious Prime 2020.1.1 'Annotate
                     from Database' based on nucleotide similarity"
                     /label="Rcr3pim fragment 4 CDS"
     CDS             <2903..>3043
                     /gene="pip1"
                     /product="phytophthora-inhibited protease 1"
                     /protein_id="ABG23376.1"
                     /db_xref="GI:108937128"
                     /note="Derived using Geneious Prime 2020.1.1 'Annotate
                     from Database' based on nucleotide similarity"
                     /label="Pip1 fragment 5 CDS"
     CDS             <3044..3172
                     /gene="Rcr3"
                     /note="required for Cf-2-dependent disease resistance"
                     /product="cysteine protease"
                     /protein_id="AAM19207.1"
                     /db_xref="GI:20334373"
                     /note="Derived using Geneious Prime 2020.1.1 'Annotate
                     from Database' based on nucleotide similarity"
                     /label="Rcr3pim fragment 6 CDS"
ORIGIN      
        1 gacgaaaggg cctcgtgata cgcctatttt tataggttaa tgtcatgata ataatggttt
       61 cttagacgtc aggtggcact tttcggggaa atgtgcgcgg aacccctatt tgtttatttt
      121 tctaaataca ttcaaatatg tatccgctca tgagacaata accctgataa atgcttcaat
      181 aatattgaaa aaggaagagt atgcgctcac gcaactggtc cagaaccttg accgaacgca
      241 gcggtggtaa cggcgcagtg gcggttttca tggcttgtta tgactgtttt tttggggtac
      301 agtctatgcc tcgggcatcc aagcagcaag cgcgttacgc cgtgggtcga tgtttgatgt
      361 tatggagcag caacgatgtt acgcagcagg gcagtcgccc taaaacaaag ttaaacatca
      421 tgagggaagc ggtgatcgcc gaagtatcga ctcaactatc agaggtagtt ggcgtcatcg
      481 agcgccatct cgaaccgacg ttgctggccg tacatttgta cggctccgca gtggatggcg
      541 gcctgaagcc acacagcgat attgatttgc tggttacggt gaccgtaagg cttgatgaaa
      601 caacgcggcg agctttgatc aacgaccttt tggaaacttc ggcttcccct ggagagagcg
      661 agattctccg cgctgtagaa gtcaccattg ttgtgcacga cgacatcatt ccgtggcgtt
      721 atccagctaa gcgcgaactg caatttggag aatggcagcg caatgacatt cttgcaggta
      781 tcttcgagcc agccacgatc gacattgatc tggctatctt gctgacaaaa gcaagagaac
      841 atagcgttgc cttggtaggt ccagcggcgg aggaactctt tgatccggtt cctgaacagg
      901 atctatttga ggcgctaaat gaaaccttaa cgctatggaa ctcgccgccc gactgggctg
      961 gcgatgagcg aaatgtagtg cttacgttgt cccgcatttg gtacagcgca gtaaccggca
     1021 aaatcgcgcc gaaggatgtc gctgccgact gggcaatgga gcgcctgccg gcccagtatc
     1081 agcccgtcat acttgaagct agacaggctt atcttggaca agaagaagat cgcttggcct
     1141 cgcgcgcaga tcagttggaa gaatttgtcc attacgtaaa aggcgagatc accaaggtag
     1201 tcggcaaata actgtcagac caagtttact catatatact ttagattgat ttaaaacttc
     1261 atttttaatt taaaaggatc taggtgaaga tcctttttga taatctcatg accaaaatcc
     1321 cttaacgtga gttttcgttc cactgagcgt cagaccccgt agaaaagatc aaaggatctt
     1381 cttgagatcc tttttttctg cgcgtaatct gctgcttgca aacaaaaaaa ccaccgctac
     1441 cagcggtggt ttgtttgccg gatcaagagc taccaactct ttttccgaag gtaactggct
     1501 tcagcagagc gcagatacca aatactgtcc ttctagtgta gccgtagtta ggccaccact
     1561 tcaagaactc tgtagcaccg cctacatacc tcgctctgct aatcctgtta ccagtggctg
     1621 ctgccagtgg cgataagtcg tgtcttaccg ggttggactc aagacgatag ttaccggata
     1681 aggcgcagcg gtcgggctga acggggggtt cgtgcacaca gcccagcttg gagcgaacga
     1741 cctacaccga actgagatac ctacagcgtg agctatgaga aagcgccacg cttcccgaag
     1801 ggagaaaggc ggacaggtat ccggtaagcg gcagggtcgg aacaggagag cgcacgaggg
     1861 agcttccagg gggaaacgcc tggtatcttt atagtcctgt cgggtttcgc cacctctgac
     1921 ttgagcgtcg atttttgtga tgctcgtcag gggggcggag cctatggaaa aacgccagca
     1981 acgcggcctt tttacggttc ctggcctttt gctggccttt tgctcacatg ttctttcctg
     2041 cgttatcccc tgattctgtg gataaccgta ttaccgcctt tgagtgagct gataccgctc
     2101 gccgcagccg aacgaccgag cgcagcgagt cagtgagcga ggaagcggaa gagcgcccaa
     2161 tacgcaaacc gcctctcccc gcgcgttggc cgattcatta atcactctgt ggtctcaagg
     2221 tcgcaactta aaagaattat ccatgcttga aaggcatgaa aattggatgg ttcatcatgg
     2281 acgtgtatac aaagatgata tagaaaaaga acaccgcttc aagacattca aggaaaacgt
     2341 tgagttcatc gaatctttca acaagaacgg aactcaacgt tataagctag ccgtcaataa
     2401 atatgctgat ctgaccactg aggaattcac aacatcattt atggggctcg acacttcatt
     2461 actatcccag caagaatcaa cagctacaac aacgtccttt aaatatgata gtgtgactga
     2521 agtgccgaat agcatggact ggagaaagag agggagtgtc acaggagtca aggatcaagg
     2581 tgtatgtgga tgttgttggg cattttctgc agttggatca ctagaaggag cctacaaaat
     2641 tgcaacaggc aacttgatgg aattctctga acaggaactt ctcgattgca ccaccaacaa
     2701 ttatggctgc aacggaggtt taatgacgaa tgcattcgat tttatcatag aaaatggtgg
     2761 aatttcaagg gaatcagact atgaatacct aggtgaacag tacacatgca gaagccgaga
     2821 gaaaacagca gcagtgcaaa taagtagtta taaagtcgtg cctgaaggtg aaacatcact
     2881 attacaagcc gtaactaaac agcctatttc tgttggtatt gcggctaacg atgagtttca
     2941 tatgtacgga agtggaatat atgatggaag ttgtaattct agactgaatc atgcagtgac
     3001 agttataggt tatgggacaa gtgaagaaga tggtacaaaa tattggttgt tgaagaattc
     3061 atggggaaca agttggggcg agaatgggtt tatgaaaatt ataagagatt ctggggatcc
     3121 ttcaggtctt tgtgatatcg caaagatgtc atcttatcca aacatagcat gagctttgag
     3181 accacgaagt ggctcttcag tg
//
