# Supplementary material for: Bioengineering secreted proteases converts divergent Rcr3 orthologs and paralogs into extracellular immune co-receptors
Source: bioRxiv preprint, doi:10.1101/2024.02.14.580413, version 2 (2024-05-23)
Supplement: Dataset S2 [file 580413_file07.zip › S2_Dataset/pJK049-020.gb]

LOCUS       pJK049-020              3202 bp    DNA     circular UNA 29-JAN-2024
DEFINITION  pL0M-nsCDS1-P0P1R2P3P4R5R6.
ACCESSION   urn.local...2cv4-ecqffyg
VERSION     urn.local...2cv4-ecqffyg
KEYWORDS    .
SOURCE      
  ORGANISM  .
FEATURES             Location/Qualifiers
     terminator      1..95
                     /Note="recombinase family protein terminator"
                     /note="Derived using Geneious Prime 2023.2.1 'Annotate
                     from Database' based on nucleotide similarity"
                     /label="recombinase family protein terminator"
     promoter        96..200
                     /gene="bla"
                     /note="AmpR promoter"
                     /note="Derived using Geneious Prime 2020.1.1 'Annotate
                     from Database' based on nucleotide similarity"
                     /label="bla promoter"
     CDS             201..1208
                     /name="aadA CDS"
                     /gene="aadA"
                     /product="ANT(3'')-Ia family aminoglycoside
                     nucleotidyltransferase AadA1"
                     /note="confers resistance against aminoglycosides
                     (PF01909)"
                     /transl_table=11
                     /note="Derived using Geneious Prime 2020.1.1 'Annotate
                     from Database' based on protein similarity"
                     /label="aadA CDS"
     promoter        complement(301..329)
                     /gene="intI1"
                     /note="Derived using Geneious Prime 2020.1.1 'Annotate
                     from Database' based on nucleotide similarity"
                     /label="int1 promoter"
     terminator      1212..1359
                     /Note="Beta-lactamase TEM terminator"
                     /note="Derived using Geneious Prime 2023.2.1 'Annotate
                     from Database' based on nucleotide similarity"
                     /label="bla terminator"
     terminator      complement(1361..1399)
                     /name="Tndr"
                     /note="rho independent terminator"
                     /note="Derived using Geneious Prime 2020.1.1 'Annotate
                     from Database' based on nucleotide similarity"
                     /label="Tndr"
     rep_origin      1402..1970
                     /direction="RIGHT"
                     /note="high-copy-number ColE1/pMB1/pBR322/pUC origin of 
                     replication; ori"
                     /note="Derived using Geneious Prime 2020.1.1 'Annotate
                     from Database' based on nucleotide similarity"
                     /label="ori rep origin"
     misc_RNA        1418..1970
                     /name="RNA-II"
                     /note="Derived using Geneious Prime 2020.1.1 'Annotate
                     from Database' based on nucleotide similarity"
                     /label="RNA-II"
     terminator      complement(1419..1452)
                     /name="Tndr"
                     /note="rho independent terminator"
                     /note="Derived using Geneious Prime 2020.1.1 'Annotate
                     from Database' based on nucleotide similarity"
                     /label="Tndr"
     misc_RNA        complement(1421..1528)
                     /name="RNA-I"
                     /note="Derived using Geneious Prime 2020.1.1 'Annotate
                     from Database' based on nucleotide similarity"
                     /label="RNA-I"
     regulatory      1781..2159
                     /regulatory_class="other"
                     /note="ColE1 ori"
                     /note="Derived using Geneious Prime 2020.1.1 'Annotate
                     from Database' based on nucleotide similarity"
                     /label="ColE1 ori regulatory"
     misc_feature    2057..2064
                     /note="DnaA box"
                     /note="Derived using Geneious Prime 2023.2.1 'Annotate
                     from Database' based on nucleotide similarity"
                     /label="DnaA box"
     misc_feature    2090..2153
                     /name="L-strand Y effector site"
                     /note="L-strand Y effector site"
                     /note="Derived using Geneious Prime 2020.1.1 'Annotate
                     from Database' based on nucleotide similarity"
                     /label="L-strand Y effector site"
     CDS             <2222..>2524
                     /gene="pip1"
                     /product="phytophthora-inhibited protease 1"
                     /protein_id="ABG23376.1"
                     /db_xref="GI:108937128"
                     /note="Derived using Geneious Prime 2020.1.1 'Annotate
                     from Database' based on nucleotide similarity"
                     /label="Pip1 pro-domain fragment CDS"
     CDS             <2525..>2605
                     /gene="pip1"
                     /product="phytophthora-inhibited protease 1"
                     /protein_id="ABG23376.1"
                     /db_xref="GI:108937128"
                     /note="Derived using Geneious Prime 2020.1.1 'Annotate
                     from Database' based on nucleotide similarity"
                     /label="Pip1 fragment 1 CDS"
     CDS             <2606..>2710
                     /gene="Rcr3"
                     /note="required for Cf-2-dependent disease resistance"
                     /product="cysteine protease"
                     /protein_id="AAM19207.1"
                     /db_xref="GI:20334373"
                     /note="Derived using Geneious Prime 2020.1.1 'Annotate
                     from Database' based on nucleotide similarity"
                     /label="Rcr3pim fragment 2 CDS"
     CDS             <2711..>2785
                     /gene="pip1"
                     /product="phytophthora-inhibited protease 1"
                     /protein_id="ABG23376.1"
                     /db_xref="GI:108937128"
                     /note="Derived using Geneious Prime 2020.1.1 'Annotate
                     from Database' based on nucleotide similarity"
                     /label="Pip1 fragment 3 CDS"
     CDS             <2786..>2905
                     /gene="pip1"
                     /product="phytophthora-inhibited protease 1"
                     /protein_id="ABG23376.1"
                     /db_xref="GI:108937128"
                     /note="Derived using Geneious Prime 2020.1.1 'Annotate
                     from Database' based on nucleotide similarity"
                     /label="Pip1 fragment 4 CDS"
     CDS             <2906..>3043
                     /gene="Rcr3"
                     /note="required for Cf-2-dependent disease resistance"
                     /product="cysteine protease"
                     /protein_id="AAM19207.1"
                     /db_xref="GI:20334373"
                     /note="Derived using Geneious Prime 2020.1.1 'Annotate
                     from Database' based on nucleotide similarity"
                     /label="Rcr3pim fragment 5 CDS"
     CDS             <3044..3172
                     /gene="Rcr3"
                     /note="required for Cf-2-dependent disease resistance"
                     /product="cysteine protease"
                     /protein_id="AAM19207.1"
                     /db_xref="GI:20334373"
                     /note="Derived using Geneious Prime 2020.1.1 'Annotate
                     from Database' based on nucleotide similarity"
                     /label="Rcr3pim fragment 6 CDS"
ORIGIN      
        1 gacgaaaggg cctcgtgata cgcctatttt tataggttaa tgtcatgata ataatggttt
       61 cttagacgtc aggtggcact tttcggggaa atgtgcgcgg aacccctatt tgtttatttt
      121 tctaaataca ttcaaatatg tatccgctca tgagacaata accctgataa atgcttcaat
      181 aatattgaaa aaggaagagt atgcgctcac gcaactggtc cagaaccttg accgaacgca
      241 gcggtggtaa cggcgcagtg gcggttttca tggcttgtta tgactgtttt tttggggtac
      301 agtctatgcc tcgggcatcc aagcagcaag cgcgttacgc cgtgggtcga tgtttgatgt
      361 tatggagcag caacgatgtt acgcagcagg gcagtcgccc taaaacaaag ttaaacatca
      421 tgagggaagc ggtgatcgcc gaagtatcga ctcaactatc agaggtagtt ggcgtcatcg
      481 agcgccatct cgaaccgacg ttgctggccg tacatttgta cggctccgca gtggatggcg
      541 gcctgaagcc acacagcgat attgatttgc tggttacggt gaccgtaagg cttgatgaaa
      601 caacgcggcg agctttgatc aacgaccttt tggaaacttc ggcttcccct ggagagagcg
      661 agattctccg cgctgtagaa gtcaccattg ttgtgcacga cgacatcatt ccgtggcgtt
      721 atccagctaa gcgcgaactg caatttggag aatggcagcg caatgacatt cttgcaggta
      781 tcttcgagcc agccacgatc gacattgatc tggctatctt gctgacaaaa gcaagagaac
      841 atagcgttgc cttggtaggt ccagcggcgg aggaactctt tgatccggtt cctgaacagg
      901 atctatttga ggcgctaaat gaaaccttaa cgctatggaa ctcgccgccc gactgggctg
      961 gcgatgagcg aaatgtagtg cttacgttgt cccgcatttg gtacagcgca gtaaccggca
     1021 aaatcgcgcc gaaggatgtc gctgccgact gggcaatgga gcgcctgccg gcccagtatc
     1081 agcccgtcat acttgaagct agacaggctt atcttggaca agaagaagat cgcttggcct
     1141 cgcgcgcaga tcagttggaa gaatttgtcc attacgtaaa aggcgagatc accaaggtag
     1201 tcggcaaata actgtcagac caagtttact catatatact ttagattgat ttaaaacttc
     1261 atttttaatt taaaaggatc taggtgaaga tcctttttga taatctcatg accaaaatcc
     1321 cttaacgtga gttttcgttc cactgagcgt cagaccccgt agaaaagatc aaaggatctt
     1381 cttgagatcc tttttttctg cgcgtaatct gctgcttgca aacaaaaaaa ccaccgctac
     1441 cagcggtggt ttgtttgccg gatcaagagc taccaactct ttttccgaag gtaactggct
     1501 tcagcagagc gcagatacca aatactgtcc ttctagtgta gccgtagtta ggccaccact
     1561 tcaagaactc tgtagcaccg cctacatacc tcgctctgct aatcctgtta ccagtggctg
     1621 ctgccagtgg cgataagtcg tgtcttaccg ggttggactc aagacgatag ttaccggata
     1681 aggcgcagcg gtcgggctga acggggggtt cgtgcacaca gcccagcttg gagcgaacga
     1741 cctacaccga actgagatac ctacagcgtg agctatgaga aagcgccacg cttcccgaag
     1801 ggagaaaggc ggacaggtat ccggtaagcg gcagggtcgg aacaggagag cgcacgaggg
     1861 agcttccagg gggaaacgcc tggtatcttt atagtcctgt cgggtttcgc cacctctgac
     1921 ttgagcgtcg atttttgtga tgctcgtcag gggggcggag cctatggaaa aacgccagca
     1981 acgcggcctt tttacggttc ctggcctttt gctggccttt tgctcacatg ttctttcctg
     2041 cgttatcccc tgattctgtg gataaccgta ttaccgcctt tgagtgagct gataccgctc
     2101 gccgcagccg aacgaccgag cgcagcgagt cagtgagcga ggaagcggaa gagcgcccaa
     2161 tacgcaaacc gcctctcccc gcgcgttggc cgattcatta atcactctgt ggtctcaagg
     2221 tcgcaactta aaagaattat ccatgcttga aaggcatgaa aattggatgg ttcatcatgg
     2281 acgtgtatac aaagatgata tagaaaaaga acaccgcttc aagacattca aggaaaacgt
     2341 tgagttcatc gaatctttca acaagaacgg aactcaacgt tataagctag ccgtcaataa
     2401 atatgctgat ctgaccactg aggaattcac aacatcattt atggggctcg acacttcatt
     2461 actatcccag caagaatcaa cagctacaac aacgtccttt aaatatgata gtgtgactga
     2521 agtgccgaat agcatggact ggagaaagag agggagtgtc acaggagtca aggatcaagg
     2581 tgtatgtgga tgttgttggg cattttctgc agttggatca ctagaaggag cctacaaaat
     2641 tgcaacaggc aacttgatgg aattctctga acaggaactt ctcgattgca ccaccaacaa
     2701 ttatggctgc gagggcggac taatgactgt cgcttacgac ttcttacttc agaacaatgg
     2761 cgggggcatt accacagaga ctaactatcc ttatgaagaa gctcaaaatg tttgcaagac
     2821 cgaacaacca gcagcagtta ctatcaatgg ctacgaagtc gtaccatctg acgagtcatc
     2881 gttgttgaaa gctgtagtga atcagccagt gtccattgga atagctgcta gccaagattt
     2941 acagttttac gcgggaggaa cttatgacgg aaactgtgcc gatcaaatta accatgctgt
     3001 aacagcgata ggatatggaa ctgatgagga aggtcagaaa tattggttgt tgaagaattc
     3061 atggggaaca agttggggcg agaatgggtt tatgaaaatt ataagagatt ctggggatcc
     3121 ttcaggtctt tgtgatatcg caaagatgtc atcttatcca aacatagcat gagctttgag
     3181 accacgaagt ggctcttcag tg
//
