# Supplementary material for: Bioengineering secreted proteases converts divergent Rcr3 orthologs and paralogs into extracellular immune co-receptors
Source: bioRxiv preprint, doi:10.1101/2024.02.14.580413, version 2 (2024-05-23)
Supplement: Dataset S2 [file 580413_file07.zip › S2_Dataset/pJK049-045.gb]

LOCUS       pJK049-045              3199 bp    DNA     circular UNA 29-JAN-2024
DEFINITION  pL0M-nsCDS1-P0R1P2R3R4P5P6.
ACCESSION   urn.local...2cwh-ecqffyo
VERSION     urn.local...2cwh-ecqffyo
KEYWORDS    .
SOURCE      
  ORGANISM  .
FEATURES             Location/Qualifiers
     terminator      1..95
                     /Note="recombinase family protein terminator"
                     /note="Derived using Geneious Prime 2023.2.1 'Annotate
                     from Database' based on nucleotide similarity"
                     /label="recombinase family protein terminator"
     promoter        96..200
                     /gene="bla"
                     /note="AmpR promoter"
                     /note="Derived using Geneious Prime 2020.1.1 'Annotate
                     from Database' based on nucleotide similarity"
                     /label="bla promoter"
     CDS             201..1208
                     /name="aadA CDS"
                     /gene="aadA"
                     /product="ANT(3'')-Ia family aminoglycoside
                     nucleotidyltransferase AadA1"
                     /note="confers resistance against aminoglycosides
                     (PF01909)"
                     /transl_table=11
                     /note="Derived using Geneious Prime 2020.1.1 'Annotate
                     from Database' based on protein similarity"
                     /label="aadA CDS"
     promoter        complement(301..329)
                     /gene="intI1"
                     /note="Derived using Geneious Prime 2020.1.1 'Annotate
                     from Database' based on nucleotide similarity"
                     /label="int1 promoter"
     terminator      1212..1359
                     /Note="Beta-lactamase TEM terminator"
                     /note="Derived using Geneious Prime 2023.2.1 'Annotate
                     from Database' based on nucleotide similarity"
                     /label="bla terminator"
     terminator      complement(1361..1399)
                     /name="Tndr"
                     /note="rho independent terminator"
                     /note="Derived using Geneious Prime 2020.1.1 'Annotate
                     from Database' based on nucleotide similarity"
                     /label="Tndr"
     rep_origin      1402..1970
                     /direction="RIGHT"
                     /note="high-copy-number ColE1/pMB1/pBR322/pUC origin of 
                     replication; ori"
                     /note="Derived using Geneious Prime 2020.1.1 'Annotate
                     from Database' based on nucleotide similarity"
                     /label="ori rep origin"
     misc_RNA        1418..1970
                     /name="RNA-II"
                     /note="Derived using Geneious Prime 2020.1.1 'Annotate
                     from Database' based on nucleotide similarity"
                     /label="RNA-II"
     terminator      complement(1419..1452)
                     /name="Tndr"
                     /note="rho independent terminator"
                     /note="Derived using Geneious Prime 2020.1.1 'Annotate
                     from Database' based on nucleotide similarity"
                     /label="Tndr"
     misc_RNA        complement(1421..1528)
                     /name="RNA-I"
                     /note="Derived using Geneious Prime 2020.1.1 'Annotate
                     from Database' based on nucleotide similarity"
                     /label="RNA-I"
     regulatory      1781..2159
                     /regulatory_class="other"
                     /note="ColE1 ori"
                     /note="Derived using Geneious Prime 2020.1.1 'Annotate
                     from Database' based on nucleotide similarity"
                     /label="ColE1 ori regulatory"
     misc_feature    2057..2064
                     /note="DnaA box"
                     /note="Derived using Geneious Prime 2023.2.1 'Annotate
                     from Database' based on nucleotide similarity"
                     /label="DnaA box"
     misc_feature    2090..2153
                     /name="L-strand Y effector site"
                     /note="L-strand Y effector site"
                     /note="Derived using Geneious Prime 2020.1.1 'Annotate
                     from Database' based on nucleotide similarity"
                     /label="L-strand Y effector site"
     CDS             <2222..>2524
                     /gene="pip1"
                     /product="phytophthora-inhibited protease 1"
                     /protein_id="ABG23376.1"
                     /db_xref="GI:108937128"
                     /note="Derived using Geneious Prime 2020.1.1 'Annotate
                     from Database' based on nucleotide similarity"
                     /label="Pip1 pro-domain fragment CDS"
     CDS             <2525..>2605
                     /gene="Rcr3"
                     /note="required for Cf-2-dependent disease resistance"
                     /product="cysteine protease"
                     /protein_id="AAM19207.1"
                     /db_xref="GI:20334373"
                     /note="Derived using Geneious Prime 2020.1.1 'Annotate
                     from Database' based on nucleotide similarity"
                     /label="Rcr3pim fragment 1 CDS"
     CDS             <2606..>2710
                     /gene="pip1"
                     /product="phytophthora-inhibited protease 1"
                     /protein_id="ABG23376.1"
                     /db_xref="GI:108937128"
                     /note="Derived using Geneious Prime 2020.1.1 'Annotate
                     from Database' based on nucleotide similarity"
                     /label="Pip1 fragment 2 CDS"
     CDS             <2711..>2779
                     /gene="Rcr3"
                     /note="required for Cf-2-dependent disease resistance"
                     /product="cysteine protease"
                     /protein_id="AAM19207.1"
                     /db_xref="GI:20334373"
                     /note="Derived using Geneious Prime 2020.1.1 'Annotate
                     from Database' based on nucleotide similarity"
                     /label="Rcr3pim fragment 3 CDS"
     CDS             <2780..>2902
                     /gene="Rcr3"
                     /note="required for Cf-2-dependent disease resistance"
                     /product="cysteine protease"
                     /protein_id="AAM19207.1"
                     /db_xref="GI:20334373"
                     /note="Derived using Geneious Prime 2020.1.1 'Annotate
                     from Database' based on nucleotide similarity"
                     /label="Rcr3pim fragment 4 CDS"
     CDS             <2903..>3043
                     /gene="pip1"
                     /product="phytophthora-inhibited protease 1"
                     /protein_id="ABG23376.1"
                     /db_xref="GI:108937128"
                     /note="Derived using Geneious Prime 2020.1.1 'Annotate
                     from Database' based on nucleotide similarity"
                     /label="Pip1 fragment 5 CDS"
     CDS             <3044..3169
                     /gene="pip1"
                     /product="phytophthora-inhibited protease 1"
                     /protein_id="ABG23376.1"
                     /db_xref="GI:108937128"
                     /note="Derived using Geneious Prime 2020.1.1 'Annotate
                     from Database' based on nucleotide similarity"
                     /label="Pip1 fragment 6 CDS"
ORIGIN      
        1 gacgaaaggg cctcgtgata cgcctatttt tataggttaa tgtcatgata ataatggttt
       61 cttagacgtc aggtggcact tttcggggaa atgtgcgcgg aacccctatt tgtttatttt
      121 tctaaataca ttcaaatatg tatccgctca tgagacaata accctgataa atgcttcaat
      181 aatattgaaa aaggaagagt atgcgctcac gcaactggtc cagaaccttg accgaacgca
      241 gcggtggtaa cggcgcagtg gcggttttca tggcttgtta tgactgtttt tttggggtac
      301 agtctatgcc tcgggcatcc aagcagcaag cgcgttacgc cgtgggtcga tgtttgatgt
      361 tatggagcag caacgatgtt acgcagcagg gcagtcgccc taaaacaaag ttaaacatca
      421 tgagggaagc ggtgatcgcc gaagtatcga ctcaactatc agaggtagtt ggcgtcatcg
      481 agcgccatct cgaaccgacg ttgctggccg tacatttgta cggctccgca gtggatggcg
      541 gcctgaagcc acacagcgat attgatttgc tggttacggt gaccgtaagg cttgatgaaa
      601 caacgcggcg agctttgatc aacgaccttt tggaaacttc ggcttcccct ggagagagcg
      661 agattctccg cgctgtagaa gtcaccattg ttgtgcacga cgacatcatt ccgtggcgtt
      721 atccagctaa gcgcgaactg caatttggag aatggcagcg caatgacatt cttgcaggta
      781 tcttcgagcc agccacgatc gacattgatc tggctatctt gctgacaaaa gcaagagaac
      841 atagcgttgc cttggtaggt ccagcggcgg aggaactctt tgatccggtt cctgaacagg
      901 atctatttga ggcgctaaat gaaaccttaa cgctatggaa ctcgccgccc gactgggctg
      961 gcgatgagcg aaatgtagtg cttacgttgt cccgcatttg gtacagcgca gtaaccggca
     1021 aaatcgcgcc gaaggatgtc gctgccgact gggcaatgga gcgcctgccg gcccagtatc
     1081 agcccgtcat acttgaagct agacaggctt atcttggaca agaagaagat cgcttggcct
     1141 cgcgcgcaga tcagttggaa gaatttgtcc attacgtaaa aggcgagatc accaaggtag
     1201 tcggcaaata actgtcagac caagtttact catatatact ttagattgat ttaaaacttc
     1261 atttttaatt taaaaggatc taggtgaaga tcctttttga taatctcatg accaaaatcc
     1321 cttaacgtga gttttcgttc cactgagcgt cagaccccgt agaaaagatc aaaggatctt
     1381 cttgagatcc tttttttctg cgcgtaatct gctgcttgca aacaaaaaaa ccaccgctac
     1441 cagcggtggt ttgtttgccg gatcaagagc taccaactct ttttccgaag gtaactggct
     1501 tcagcagagc gcagatacca aatactgtcc ttctagtgta gccgtagtta ggccaccact
     1561 tcaagaactc tgtagcaccg cctacatacc tcgctctgct aatcctgtta ccagtggctg
     1621 ctgccagtgg cgataagtcg tgtcttaccg ggttggactc aagacgatag ttaccggata
     1681 aggcgcagcg gtcgggctga acggggggtt cgtgcacaca gcccagcttg gagcgaacga
     1741 cctacaccga actgagatac ctacagcgtg agctatgaga aagcgccacg cttcccgaag
     1801 ggagaaaggc ggacaggtat ccggtaagcg gcagggtcgg aacaggagag cgcacgaggg
     1861 agcttccagg gggaaacgcc tggtatcttt atagtcctgt cgggtttcgc cacctctgac
     1921 ttgagcgtcg atttttgtga tgctcgtcag gggggcggag cctatggaaa aacgccagca
     1981 acgcggcctt tttacggttc ctggcctttt gctggccttt tgctcacatg ttctttcctg
     2041 cgttatcccc tgattctgtg gataaccgta ttaccgcctt tgagtgagct gataccgctc
     2101 gccgcagccg aacgaccgag cgcagcgagt cagtgagcga ggaagcggaa gagcgcccaa
     2161 tacgcaaacc gcctctcccc gcgcgttggc cgattcatta atcactctgt ggtctcaagg
     2221 tcgcaactta aaagaattat ccatgcttga aaggcatgaa aattggatgg ttcatcatgg
     2281 acgtgtatac aaagatgata tagaaaaaga acaccgcttc aagacattca aggaaaacgt
     2341 tgagttcatc gaatctttca acaagaacgg aactcaacgt tataagctag ccgtcaataa
     2401 atatgctgat ctgaccactg aggaattcac aacatcattt atggggctcg acacttcatt
     2461 actatcccag caagaatcaa cagctacaac aacgtccttt aaatatgata gtgtgactga
     2521 agtgccgtct aacttggact ggagagagtc tggggctgtc actcaagtga aacatcaagg
     2581 tcgatgtgga tgttgctggg cgttttctgc ggccgcggct atagaaggag catatcaaat
     2641 tgcaaacaac gaactaatct ctctttcaga gcaacaacta ttggattgct ctacgcagaa
     2701 caaaggctgc aacggaggtt taatgacgaa tgcattcgat tttatcatag aaaatggtgg
     2761 aatttcaagg gaatcagact atgaatacct aggtgaacag tacacatgca gaagccgaga
     2821 gaaaacagca gcagtgcaaa taagtagtta taaagtcgtg cctgaaggtg aaacatcact
     2881 attacaagcc gtaactaaac agcctatttc tgttggtatt gcggctaacg atgagtttca
     2941 tatgtacgga agtggaatat atgatggaag ttgtaattct agactgaatc atgcagtgac
     3001 agttataggt tatgggacaa gtgaagaaga tggtacaaaa tattggatag tgaagaattc
     3061 atgggggagt gattggggtg aggaaggata tatgagaatt gctagagatg ttggagttga
     3121 tggtggccat tgtggcattg caaaggttgc gtcgttccct actgcttgag ctttgagacc
     3181 acgaagtggc tcttcagtg
//
