# Supplementary material for: Bioengineering secreted proteases converts divergent Rcr3 orthologs and paralogs into extracellular immune co-receptors
Source: bioRxiv preprint, doi:10.1101/2024.02.14.580413, version 2 (2024-05-23)
Supplement: Dataset S2 [file 580413_file07.zip › S2_Dataset/pJK049-014.gb]

LOCUS       pJK049-014              3202 bp    DNA     circular UNA 29-JAN-2024
DEFINITION  pL0M-nsCDS1-P0P1P2R3R4P5R6.
ACCESSION   urn.local...2cvs-ecqffyk
VERSION     urn.local...2cvs-ecqffyk
KEYWORDS    .
SOURCE      
  ORGANISM  .
FEATURES             Location/Qualifiers
     terminator      1..95
                     /Note="recombinase family protein terminator"
                     /note="Derived using Geneious Prime 2023.2.1 'Annotate
                     from Database' based on nucleotide similarity"
                     /label="recombinase family protein terminator"
     promoter        96..200
                     /gene="bla"
                     /note="AmpR promoter"
                     /note="Derived using Geneious Prime 2020.1.1 'Annotate
                     from Database' based on nucleotide similarity"
                     /label="bla promoter"
     CDS             201..1208
                     /name="aadA CDS"
                     /gene="aadA"
                     /product="ANT(3'')-Ia family aminoglycoside
                     nucleotidyltransferase AadA1"
                     /note="confers resistance against aminoglycosides
                     (PF01909)"
                     /transl_table=11
                     /note="Derived using Geneious Prime 2020.1.1 'Annotate
                     from Database' based on protein similarity"
                     /label="aadA CDS"
     promoter        complement(301..329)
                     /gene="intI1"
                     /note="Derived using Geneious Prime 2020.1.1 'Annotate
                     from Database' based on nucleotide similarity"
                     /label="int1 promoter"
     terminator      1212..1359
                     /Note="Beta-lactamase TEM terminator"
                     /note="Derived using Geneious Prime 2023.2.1 'Annotate
                     from Database' based on nucleotide similarity"
                     /label="bla terminator"
     terminator      complement(1361..1399)
                     /name="Tndr"
                     /note="rho independent terminator"
                     /note="Derived using Geneious Prime 2020.1.1 'Annotate
                     from Database' based on nucleotide similarity"
                     /label="Tndr"
     rep_origin      1402..1970
                     /direction="RIGHT"
                     /note="high-copy-number ColE1/pMB1/pBR322/pUC origin of 
                     replication; ori"
                     /note="Derived using Geneious Prime 2020.1.1 'Annotate
                     from Database' based on nucleotide similarity"
                     /label="ori rep origin"
     misc_RNA        1418..1970
                     /name="RNA-II"
                     /note="Derived using Geneious Prime 2020.1.1 'Annotate
                     from Database' based on nucleotide similarity"
                     /label="RNA-II"
     terminator      complement(1419..1452)
                     /name="Tndr"
                     /note="rho independent terminator"
                     /note="Derived using Geneious Prime 2020.1.1 'Annotate
                     from Database' based on nucleotide similarity"
                     /label="Tndr"
     misc_RNA        complement(1421..1528)
                     /name="RNA-I"
                     /note="Derived using Geneious Prime 2020.1.1 'Annotate
                     from Database' based on nucleotide similarity"
                     /label="RNA-I"
     regulatory      1781..2159
                     /regulatory_class="other"
                     /note="ColE1 ori"
                     /note="Derived using Geneious Prime 2020.1.1 'Annotate
                     from Database' based on nucleotide similarity"
                     /label="ColE1 ori regulatory"
     misc_feature    2057..2064
                     /note="DnaA box"
                     /note="Derived using Geneious Prime 2023.2.1 'Annotate
                     from Database' based on nucleotide similarity"
                     /label="DnaA box"
     misc_feature    2090..2153
                     /name="L-strand Y effector site"
                     /note="L-strand Y effector site"
                     /note="Derived using Geneious Prime 2020.1.1 'Annotate
                     from Database' based on nucleotide similarity"
                     /label="L-strand Y effector site"
     CDS             <2222..>2524
                     /gene="pip1"
                     /product="phytophthora-inhibited protease 1"
                     /protein_id="ABG23376.1"
                     /db_xref="GI:108937128"
                     /note="Derived using Geneious Prime 2020.1.1 'Annotate
                     from Database' based on nucleotide similarity"
                     /label="Pip1 pro-domain fragment CDS"
     CDS             <2525..>2605
                     /gene="pip1"
                     /product="phytophthora-inhibited protease 1"
                     /protein_id="ABG23376.1"
                     /db_xref="GI:108937128"
                     /note="Derived using Geneious Prime 2020.1.1 'Annotate
                     from Database' based on nucleotide similarity"
                     /label="Pip1 fragment 1 CDS"
     CDS             <2606..>2710
                     /gene="pip1"
                     /product="phytophthora-inhibited protease 1"
                     /protein_id="ABG23376.1"
                     /db_xref="GI:108937128"
                     /note="Derived using Geneious Prime 2020.1.1 'Annotate
                     from Database' based on nucleotide similarity"
                     /label="Pip1 fragment 2 CDS"
     CDS             <2711..>2779
                     /gene="Rcr3"
                     /note="required for Cf-2-dependent disease resistance"
                     /product="cysteine protease"
                     /protein_id="AAM19207.1"
                     /db_xref="GI:20334373"
                     /note="Derived using Geneious Prime 2020.1.1 'Annotate
                     from Database' based on nucleotide similarity"
                     /label="Rcr3pim fragment 3 CDS"
     CDS             <2780..>2902
                     /gene="Rcr3"
                     /note="required for Cf-2-dependent disease resistance"
                     /product="cysteine protease"
                     /protein_id="AAM19207.1"
                     /db_xref="GI:20334373"
                     /note="Derived using Geneious Prime 2020.1.1 'Annotate
                     from Database' based on nucleotide similarity"
                     /label="Rcr3pim fragment 4 CDS"
     CDS             <2903..>3043
                     /gene="pip1"
                     /product="phytophthora-inhibited protease 1"
                     /protein_id="ABG23376.1"
                     /db_xref="GI:108937128"
                     /note="Derived using Geneious Prime 2020.1.1 'Annotate
                     from Database' based on nucleotide similarity"
                     /label="Pip1 fragment 5 CDS"
     CDS             <3044..3172
                     /gene="Rcr3"
                     /note="required for Cf-2-dependent disease resistance"
                     /product="cysteine protease"
                     /protein_id="AAM19207.1"
                     /db_xref="GI:20334373"
                     /note="Derived using Geneious Prime 2020.1.1 'Annotate
                     from Database' based on nucleotide similarity"
                     /label="Rcr3pim fragment 6 CDS"
ORIGIN      
        1 gacgaaaggg cctcgtgata cgcctatttt tataggttaa tgtcatgata ataatggttt
       61 cttagacgtc aggtggcact tttcggggaa atgtgcgcgg aacccctatt tgtttatttt
      121 tctaaataca ttcaaatatg tatccgctca tgagacaata accctgataa atgcttcaat
      181 aatattgaaa aaggaagagt atgcgctcac gcaactggtc cagaaccttg accgaacgca
      241 gcggtggtaa cggcgcagtg gcggttttca tggcttgtta tgactgtttt tttggggtac
      301 agtctatgcc tcgggcatcc aagcagcaag cgcgttacgc cgtgggtcga tgtttgatgt
      361 tatggagcag caacgatgtt acgcagcagg gcagtcgccc taaaacaaag ttaaacatca
      421 tgagggaagc ggtgatcgcc gaagtatcga ctcaactatc agaggtagtt ggcgtcatcg
      481 agcgccatct cgaaccgacg ttgctggccg tacatttgta cggctccgca gtggatggcg
      541 gcctgaagcc acacagcgat attgatttgc tggttacggt gaccgtaagg cttgatgaaa
      601 caacgcggcg agctttgatc aacgaccttt tggaaacttc ggcttcccct ggagagagcg
      661 agattctccg cgctgtagaa gtcaccattg ttgtgcacga cgacatcatt ccgtggcgtt
      721 atccagctaa gcgcgaactg caatttggag aatggcagcg caatgacatt cttgcaggta
      781 tcttcgagcc agccacgatc gacattgatc tggctatctt gctgacaaaa gcaagagaac
      841 atagcgttgc cttggtaggt ccagcggcgg aggaactctt tgatccggtt cctgaacagg
      901 atctatttga ggcgctaaat gaaaccttaa cgctatggaa ctcgccgccc gactgggctg
      961 gcgatgagcg aaatgtagtg cttacgttgt cccgcatttg gtacagcgca gtaaccggca
     1021 aaatcgcgcc gaaggatgtc gctgccgact gggcaatgga gcgcctgccg gcccagtatc
     1081 agcccgtcat acttgaagct agacaggctt atcttggaca agaagaagat cgcttggcct
     1141 cgcgcgcaga tcagttggaa gaatttgtcc attacgtaaa aggcgagatc accaaggtag
     1201 tcggcaaata actgtcagac caagtttact catatatact ttagattgat ttaaaacttc
     1261 atttttaatt taaaaggatc taggtgaaga tcctttttga taatctcatg accaaaatcc
     1321 cttaacgtga gttttcgttc cactgagcgt cagaccccgt agaaaagatc aaaggatctt
     1381 cttgagatcc tttttttctg cgcgtaatct gctgcttgca aacaaaaaaa ccaccgctac
     1441 cagcggtggt ttgtttgccg gatcaagagc taccaactct ttttccgaag gtaactggct
     1501 tcagcagagc gcagatacca aatactgtcc ttctagtgta gccgtagtta ggccaccact
     1561 tcaagaactc tgtagcaccg cctacatacc tcgctctgct aatcctgtta ccagtggctg
     1621 ctgccagtgg cgataagtcg tgtcttaccg ggttggactc aagacgatag ttaccggata
     1681 aggcgcagcg gtcgggctga acggggggtt cgtgcacaca gcccagcttg gagcgaacga
     1741 cctacaccga actgagatac ctacagcgtg agctatgaga aagcgccacg cttcccgaag
     1801 ggagaaaggc ggacaggtat ccggtaagcg gcagggtcgg aacaggagag cgcacgaggg
     1861 agcttccagg gggaaacgcc tggtatcttt atagtcctgt cgggtttcgc cacctctgac
     1921 ttgagcgtcg atttttgtga tgctcgtcag gggggcggag cctatggaaa aacgccagca
     1981 acgcggcctt tttacggttc ctggcctttt gctggccttt tgctcacatg ttctttcctg
     2041 cgttatcccc tgattctgtg gataaccgta ttaccgcctt tgagtgagct gataccgctc
     2101 gccgcagccg aacgaccgag cgcagcgagt cagtgagcga ggaagcggaa gagcgcccaa
     2161 tacgcaaacc gcctctcccc gcgcgttggc cgattcatta atcactctgt ggtctcaagg
     2221 tcgcaactta aaagaattat ccatgcttga aaggcatgaa aattggatgg ttcatcatgg
     2281 acgtgtatac aaagatgata tagaaaaaga acaccgcttc aagacattca aggaaaacgt
     2341 tgagttcatc gaatctttca acaagaacgg aactcaacgt tataagctag ccgtcaataa
     2401 atatgctgat ctgaccactg aggaattcac aacatcattt atggggctcg acacttcatt
     2461 actatcccag caagaatcaa cagctacaac aacgtccttt aaatatgata gtgtgactga
     2521 agtgccgaat agcatggact ggagaaagag agggagtgtc acaggagtca aggatcaagg
     2581 tgtatgtgga tgttgttggg cattttctgc ggccgcggct atagaaggag catatcaaat
     2641 tgcaaacaac gaactaatct ctctttcaga gcaacaacta ttggattgct ctacgcagaa
     2701 caaaggctgc aacggaggtt taatgacgaa tgcattcgat tttatcatag aaaatggtgg
     2761 aatttcaagg gaatcagact atgaatacct aggtgaacag tacacatgca gaagccgaga
     2821 gaaaacagca gcagtgcaaa taagtagtta taaagtcgtg cctgaaggtg aaacatcact
     2881 attacaagcc gtaactaaac agcctatttc tgttggtatt gcggctaacg atgagtttca
     2941 tatgtacgga agtggaatat atgatggaag ttgtaattct agactgaatc atgcagtgac
     3001 agttataggt tatgggacaa gtgaagaaga tggtacaaaa tattggttgt tgaagaattc
     3061 atggggaaca agttggggcg agaatgggtt tatgaaaatt ataagagatt ctggggatcc
     3121 ttcaggtctt tgtgatatcg caaagatgtc atcttatcca aacatagcat gagctttgag
     3181 accacgaagt ggctcttcag tg
//
