# Supplementary material for: Bioengineering secreted proteases converts divergent Rcr3 orthologs and paralogs into extracellular immune co-receptors
Source: bioRxiv preprint, doi:10.1101/2024.02.14.580413, version 2 (2024-05-23)
Supplement: Dataset S2 [file 580413_file07.zip › S2_Dataset/pJK607-5i6.gb]

LOCUS       pJK607-5i6              8838 bp    DNA     circular UNA 29-JAN-2024
DEFINITION  pL2M-P19///2x35S::NtPR1a-Hybrid-5i6.
ACCESSION   urn.local...sz-harc5ch
VERSION     urn.local...sz-harc5ch
KEYWORDS    .
SOURCE      
  ORGANISM  .
FEATURES             Location/Qualifiers
     misc_feature    1..2785
                     /note="pVS1ori short"
                     /label="pVS1ori short"
     CDS             193..822
                     /note="StaA; similar to IncC2"
                     /codon_start=1
                     /transl_table=11
                     /product="pVS1 partitioning protein"
                     /protein_id="AAD19678.1"
                     /db_xref="GI:4378781"
                     /label="pVS1 partitioning protein CDS"
     CDS             843..1058
                     /note="ORF3; not required for stable maintenance"
                     /codon_start=1
                     /transl_table=11
                     /product="hypothetical protein"
                     /protein_id="AAD19679.1"
                     /db_xref="GI:4378782"
                     /label="hypothetical protein CDS"
     misc_feature    1089..1101
                     /name="KorB box"
                     /note="KorB box"
                     /label="KorB box"
     CDS             1217..2323
                     /note="RepA"
                     /transl_table=11
                     /product="pVS1 replication protein"
                     /protein_id="AAD19680.1"
                     /db_xref="GI:4378783"
                     /label="pVS1 replication protein CDS"
     rep_origin      2389..2583
                     /note="pVS1 origin of replication"
                     /label="pVS1 origin of replication rep origin"
     misc_feature    2389..2396
                     /note="DnaA box"
                     /note="Derived using Geneious Prime 2023.2.1 'Annotate
                     from Database' based on nucleotide similarity"
                     /label="DnaA box"
     repeat_region   2400..2483
                     /note="21 bp repeats"
                     /rpt_type="direct"
                     /label="21 bp repeats repeat region"
     misc_feature    2484..2575
                     /note="AT-rich region"
                     /label="AT-rich region"
     misc_feature    2576..2583
                     /note="DnaA box"
                     /note="Derived using Geneious Prime 2023.2.1 'Annotate
                     from Database' based on nucleotide similarity"
                     /label="DnaA box"
     promoter        2791..2895
                     /gene="bla"
                     /note="AmpR promoter"
                     /label="bla promoter"
     CDS             2896..3690
                     /gene="aphA"
                     /function="kanamycin resistance"
                     /codon_start=1
                     /transl_table=11
                     /product="aminoglycoside 3'-phosphotransferase"
                     /protein_id="ADZ30886.1"
                     /db_xref="GI:325559604"
                     /label="aphA CDS"
     terminator      3691..3838
                     /Note="Beta-lactamase TEM terminator"
                     /note="Derived using Geneious Prime 2023.1.2 'Annotate
                     from Database' based on nucleotide similarity"
                     /label="bla terminator"
     terminator      complement(3840..3878)
                     /name="Tndr"
                     /note="rho independent terminator"
                     /label="Tndr"
     rep_origin      3881..4449
                     /direction="RIGHT"
                     /note="high-copy-number ColE1/pMB1/pBR322/pUC origin of 
                     replication; ori"
                     /label="ori rep origin"
     misc_RNA        3897..4449
                     /name="RNA-II"
                     /label="RNA-II"
     terminator      complement(3898..3931)
                     /name="Tndr"
                     /note="rho independent terminator"
                     /label="Tndr"
     misc_RNA        complement(3900..4007)
                     /name="RNA-I"
                     /label="RNA-I"
     misc_feature    4516..4662
                     /note="LB; left border. Identical to sequence near
                     agrocinopine synthase on Agrobacterium tumefaciens strain
                     1D1460 plasmid pTi1D1460 (CP032929 nucleotides 161,573 -
                     161,719). "
                     /label="LB; left border"
     misc_feature    4585..4609
                     /note="T-DNA left border sequence (Thole et al., (2007)
                     Plant Physiol 145:1211-1219)"
                     /label="misc"
     terminator      complement(4701..5408)
                     /note="OCS terminator; octopine synthase terminator"
                     /label="OCS terminator"
     CDS             complement(5416..5937)
                     /gene="p19"
                     /note="Tombusvirus RNA silencing suppressor 19 kDa
                     protein; characterized in PubMed ID 18944038; similar to
                     CAC01277.1"
                     /transl_table=11
                     /product="RNA silencing suppressor 19 kDa protein"
                     /protein_id="AIN46664.1"
                     /db_xref="GI:684152027"
                     /label="p19 CDS"
     promoter        complement(5939..6319)
                     /note="enhancer elements, TATA box, and start codon
                     missing; mas1' truncated by 96 nt; mas1'-2' mannopine
                     synthase promoter; mas2' drives MCS2 ORF"
                     /label="truncated MAS promoter"
     promoter        6359..7102
                     /note="Double CaMV 35S"
                     /label="2x35S pro (Plant Parts Kit)"
     misc_feature    7135..7189
                     /note="TMV Omega; translational enhancer from the tobacco
                     mosaic virus 5'-leader sequence (Gallie et al., 1988)"
                     /label="TMV Omega (Plant parts kit)"
     CDS             7197..7286
                     /label="NtPR1a"
     CDS             join(7287,7477..>7481)
                     /label="GlyGly-Linker"
     intron          7288..7476
                     /Note="Portable intron (PIV2 aka IV2)"
                     /label="PIV2"
     CDS             <7482..8426
                     /gene="pip1"
                     /codon_start=1
                     /product="phytophthora-inhibited protease 1"
                     /protein_id="ABG23376.1"
                     /db_xref="GI:108937128"
                     /label="pip1 CDS"
     mutation        7971..7973
                     /created_by="Jiorgos Kourelis"
                     /label="E"
     mutation        7989..7991
                     /created_by="Jiorgos Kourelis"
                     /label="V"
     mutation        8013..8015
                     /created_by="Jiorgos Kourelis"
                     /label="NNG"
     mutation        8184..8186
                     /created_by="Jiorgos Kourelis"
                     /label="N"
     mutation        8187..8189
                     /created_by="Jiorgos Kourelis"
                     /modified_by="Jiorgos Kourelis"
                     /label="D"
     mutation        8196..8198
                     /created_by="Jiorgos Kourelis"
                     /label="H"
     mutation        8199..8201
                     /created_by="Jiorgos Kourelis"
                     /label="M"
     mutation        8205..8207
                     /created_by="Jiorgos Kourelis"
                     /label="G"
     mutation        8208..8210
                     /created_by="Jiorgos Kourelis"
                     /label="S"
     mutation        8232..8234
                     /created_by="Jiorgos Kourelis"
                     /label="N"
     mutation        8235..8237
                     /created_by="Jiorgos Kourelis"
                     /label="S"
     mutation        8241..8243
                     /created_by="Jiorgos Kourelis"
                     /label="L"
     mutation        8376..8378
                     /created_by="Jiorgos Kourelis"
                     /label="D"
     mutation        8391..8393
                     /created_by="Jiorgos Kourelis"
                     /label="G"
     mutation        8403..8405
                     /created_by="Jiorgos Kourelis"
                     /label="V"
     mutation        8406..8408
                     /created_by="Jiorgos Kourelis"
                     /label="A"
     mutation        8412..8414
                     /created_by="Jiorgos Kourelis"
                     /label="F"
     terminator      8431..8634
                     /note="CaMV poly(A) signal; cauliflower mosaic virus
                     polyadenylation signal"
                     /label="35S terminator (Plant Parts kit)"
     misc_feature    complement(8680..8834)
                     /note="RB; Right border. Identical to sequence near
                     D-nopaline dehydrogenase on Agrobacterium tumefaciens
                     strain 1D1460 plasmid pTi1D1460 (CP032929 nucleotides
                     186,435 - 186,589). "
                     /label="RB"
     misc_feature    8698..8722
                     /note="T-DNA right border sequence (Thole et al., (2007)
                     Plant Physiol 145:1211-1219)"
                     /label="misc"
ORIGIN      
        1 cgtgcggctg catgaaatcc tggccggttt gtctgatgcc aagctggcgg cctggccggc
       61 cagcttggcc gctgaagaaa ccgagcgccg ccgtctaaaa aggtgatgtg tatttgagta
      121 aaacagcttg cgtcatgcgg tcgctgcgta tatgatgcga tgagtaaata aacaaatacg
      181 caaggggaac gcatgaaggt tatcgctgta cttaaccaga aaggcgggtc aggcaagacg
      241 accatcgcaa cccatctagc ccgcgccctg caactcgccg gggccgatgt tctgttagtc
      301 gattccgatc cccagggcag tgcccgcgat tgggcggccg tgcgggaaga tcaaccgcta
      361 accgttgtcg gcatcgaccg cccgacgatt gaccgcgacg tgaaggccat cggccggcgc
      421 gacttcgtag tgatcgacgg agcgccccag gcggcggact tggctgtgtc cgcgatcaag
      481 gcagccgact tcgtgctgat tccggtgcag ccaagccctt acgacatatg ggccaccgcc
      541 gacctggtgg agctggttaa gcagcgcatt gaggtcacgg atggaaggct acaagcggcc
      601 tttgtcgtgt cgcgggcgat caaaggcacg cgcatcggcg gtgaggttgc cgaggcgctg
      661 gccgggtacg agctgcccat tcttgagtcc cgtatcacgc agcgcgtgag ctacccaggc
      721 actgccgccg ccggcacaac cgttcttgaa tcagaacccg agggcgacgc tgcccgcgag
      781 gtccaggcgc tggccgctga aattaaatca aaactcattt gagttaatga ggtaaagaga
      841 aaatgagcaa aagcacaaac acgctaagtg ccggccgtcc gagcgcacgc agcagcaagg
      901 ctgcaacgtt ggccagcctg gcagacacgc cagccatgaa gcgggtcaac tttcagttgc
      961 cggcggagga tcacaccaag ctgaagatgt acgcggtacg ccaaggcaag accattaccg
     1021 agctgctatc tgaatacatc gcgcagctac cagagtaaat gagcaaatga ataaatgagt
     1081 agatgaattt tagcggctaa aggaggcggc atggaaaatc aagaacaacc aggcaccgac
     1141 gccgtggaat gccccatgtg tggaggaacg ggcggttggc caggcgtaag cggctgggtt
     1201 gtctgccggc cctgcaatgg cactggaacc cccaagcccg aggaatcggc gtgacggtcg
     1261 caaaccatcc ggcccggtac aaatcggcgc ggcgctgggt gatgacctgg tggagaagtt
     1321 gaaggccgcg caggccgccc agcggcaacg catcgaggca gaagcacgcc ccggtgaatc
     1381 gtggcaagcg gccgctgatc gaatccgcaa agaatcccgg caaccgccgg cagccggtgc
     1441 gccgtcgatt aggaagccgc ccaagggcga cgagcaacca gattttttcg ttccgatgct
     1501 ctatgacgtg ggcacccgcg atagtcgcag catcatggac gtggccgttt tccgtctgtc
     1561 gaagcgtgac cgacgagctg gcgaggtgat ccgctacgag cttccagacg ggcacgtaga
     1621 ggtttccgca gggccggccg gcatggccag tgtgtgggat tacgacctgg tactgatggc
     1681 ggtttcccat ctaaccgaat ccatgaaccg ataccgggaa gggaagggag acaagcccgg
     1741 ccgcgtgttc cgtccacacg ttgcggacgt actcaagttc tgccggcgag ccgatggcgg
     1801 aaagcagaaa gacgacctgg tagaaacctg cattcggtta aacaccacgc acgttgccat
     1861 gcagcgtacg aagaaggcca agaacggccg cctggtgacg gtatccgagg gtgaagcctt
     1921 gattagccgc tacaagatcg taaagagcga aaccgggcgg ccggagtaca tcgagatcga
     1981 gctagctgat tggatgtacc gcgagatcac agaaggcaag aacccggacg tgctgacggt
     2041 tcaccccgat tactttttga tcgatcccgg catcggccgt tttctctacc gcctggcacg
     2101 ccgcgccgca ggcaaggcag aagccagatg gttgttcaag acgatctacg aacgcagtgg
     2161 cagcgccgga gagttcaaga agttctgttt caccgtgcgc aagctgatcg ggtcaaatga
     2221 cctgccggag tacgatttga aggaggaggc ggggcaggct ggcccgatcc tagtcatgcg
     2281 ctaccgcaac ctgatcgagg gcgaagcatc cgccggttcc taatgtacgg agcagatgct
     2341 agggcaaatt gccctagcag gggaaaaagg tcgaaaaagc ttctttcctg tggatagcac
     2401 gtacattggg aacccaaagc cgtacattgg gaaccggaac ccgtacattg ggaacccaaa
     2461 gccgtacatt gggaaccggt cacacatgta agtgactgat ataaaagaga aaaaaggcga
     2521 tttttccgcc taaaactctt taaaacttat taaaactctt aaaacccgcc tggcctgtgc
     2581 ataactgtct ggccagcgca cagccgaaca gctgcaaaaa gcgcctaccc ttcggtcgct
     2641 gcgctcccta cgccccgccg cttcgcgtcg gcctatcgcg gccgctggcc gctcaaaaat
     2701 ggctggccta cggccaggca atctaccagg gcgcggacaa gccgcgccgt cgccactcga
     2761 ccgccggcgc ccacatcaag gctccgagtg cgcggaaccc ctatttgttt atttttctaa
     2821 atacattcaa atatgtatcc gctcatgaga caataaccct gataaatgct tcaataatat
     2881 tgaaaaagga agagtatggc taaaatgaga atatcaccgg aattgaaaaa actgatcgaa
     2941 aaataccgct gcgtaaaaga tacggaagga atgtctcctg ctaaggtata taagctggtg
     3001 ggagaaaatg aaaacctata tttaaaaatg acggacagcc ggtataaagg gaccacctat
     3061 gatgtggaac gggaaaagga catgatgcta tggctggaag gaaagctgcc tgttccaaag
     3121 gtcctgcact ttgaacggca tgatggctgg agcaatctgc tcatgagtga ggccgatggc
     3181 gtcctttgct cggaagagta tgaagatgaa caaagccctg aaaagattat cgagctgtat
     3241 gcggagtgca tcaggctctt tcactccatc gacatatcgg attgtcccta tacgaatagc
     3301 ttagacagcc gcttagccga attggattac ttactgaata acgatctggc cgatgtggat
     3361 tgcgaaaact gggaagagga cactccattt aaagatccgc gcgagctgta tgatttttta
     3421 aagacggaaa agcccgaaga ggaacttgtc ttttcccacg gcgacctggg agacagcaac
     3481 atctttgtga aagatggcaa agtaagtggc tttattgatc ttgggagaag cggcagggcg
     3541 gacaagtggt atgacattgc cttctgcgtc cggtcgctca gggaggatat cggggaagaa
     3601 cagtatgtcg agctattttt tgacttactg gggatcaagc ctgattggga gaaaataaaa
     3661 tattatattt tactggatga attgttttag ctgtcagacc aagtttactc atatatactt
     3721 tagattgatt taaaacttca tttttaattt aaaaggatct aggtgaagat cctttttgat
     3781 aatctcatga ccaaaatccc ttaacgtgag ttttcgttcc actgagcgtc agaccccgta
     3841 gaaaagatca aaggatcttc ttgagatcct ttttttctgc gcgtaatctg ctgcttgcaa
     3901 acaaaaaaac caccgctacc agcggtggtt tgtttgccgg atcaagagct accaactctt
     3961 tttccgaagg taactggctt cagcagagcg cagataccaa atactgttct tctagtgtag
     4021 ccgtagttag gccaccactt caagaactct gtagcaccgc ctacatacct cgctctgcta
     4081 atcctgttac cagtggctgc tgccagtggc gataagtcgt gtcttaccgg gttggactca
     4141 agacgatagt taccggataa ggcgcagcgg tcgggctgaa cggggggttc gtgcacacag
     4201 cccagcttgg agcgaacgac ctacaccgaa ctgagatacc tacagcgtga gctatgagaa
     4261 agcgccacgc ttcccgaagg gagaaaggcg gacaggtatc cggtaagcgg cagggtcgga
     4321 acaggagagc gcacgaggga gcttccaggg ggaaacgcct ggtatcttta tagtcctgtc
     4381 gggtttcgcc acctctgact tgagcgtcga tttttgtgat gctcgtcagg ggggcggagc
     4441 ctatggaaaa acgccagcaa cgcggccttt ttacggttcc tgctcggatc tgttggaccg
     4501 gacagtagtc atggttgatg ggctgcctgt atcgagtggt gattttgtgc cgagctgccg
     4561 gtcggggagc tgttggctgg ctggtggcag gatatattgt ggtgtaaaca aattgacgct
     4621 tagacaactt aataacacat tgcggacgtt tttaatgtac tggggttgaa cactctgtgc
     4681 cgaattcgga tccagcggtc ctgctgagcc tcgacatgtt gtcgcaaaat tcgccctgga
     4741 cccgcccaac gatttgtcgt cactgtcaag gtttgacctg cacttcattt ggggcccaca
     4801 tacaccaaaa aaatgctgca taattctcgg ggcagcaagt cggttacccg gccgccgtgc
     4861 tggaccgggt tgaatggtgc ccgtaacttt cggtagagcg gacggccaat actcaacttc
     4921 aaggaatctc acccatgcgc gccggcgggg aaccggagtt cccttcagtg agcgttatta
     4981 gttcgccgct cggtgtgtcg tagatactag cccctggggc acttttgaaa tttgaataag
     5041 atttatgtaa tcagtctttt aggtttgacc ggttctgccg ctttttttaa aattggattt
     5101 gtaataataa aacgcaattg tttgttattg tggcgctcta tcatagatgt cgctataaac
     5161 ctattcagca caatatattg ttttcatttt aatattgtac atataagtag tagggtacaa
     5221 tcagtaaatt gaacggagaa tattattcat aaaaatacga tagtaacggg tgatatattc
     5281 attagaatga accgaaaccg gcggtaagga tctgagctac acatgctcag gttttttaca
     5341 acgtgcacaa cagaattgaa agcaaatatc atgcgatcat aggcttctcg catatctcat
     5401 taaagcagga caagcttact cgctttcttt ttcgaaagtt tgagtacctt cagggcatcc
     5461 tcttgataca ttactttcca cttcgattgg ggcaagctgt agcagttctt gcttagaccg
     5521 aattgccatc tcacagagat gctgaagagt tcgcgaccct ccagaaacgg tgatactaac
     5581 tcctcgaaac cgaatactat aggtacatcc gatctggtcg aaaccgaaaa atcgagatgc
     5641 tgcatagtta accgaatctc ccgtccaaga tccaaggact ctgtgcagtg aagcttccgt
     5701 cctgtcgtat ctgagatatc tcttaaatac aactttcccg aaaccccagc tttccttgaa
     5761 accaagggga ttatcttgat tcgaattcgt ctcatcgtta tgtagccgcc actcagtcca
     5821 actcggactt tcgtcaggaa gtttgaaggg agaagtggta cctcctgatc ctccatccca
     5881 acgttcactg ttagcttgtt ccctagcgtc gtttccttgt atagctcgtt ccatcattcg
     5941 atttggtgta tcgagattgg ttatgaaatt cagatgctag tgtaatgtat tggtaatttg
     6001 ggaagatata ataggaagca aggctattta tccatttctg aaaaggcgaa atggcgtcac
     6061 cgcgagcgtc acgcgcattc cgttcttgct gtaaagcgtt gtttggtaca cttttgacta
     6121 gcgaggcttg gcgtgtcagc gtatctattc aaaagtcgtt aatggctgcg gatcaagaaa
     6181 aagttggaat agaaacagaa tacccgcgaa attcaggccc ggttgccatg tcctacacgc
     6241 cgaaataaac gaccaaatta gtagaaaaat aaaaactgac taggatactt acgtcacgtc
     6301 ttgcgcactg atttgaaaaa tctcaatata aactccgcaa gaattcaagc ttggaggtca
     6361 acatggtgga gcacgacact ctggtctact ccaaaaatgt caaagataca gtctcagaag
     6421 atcaaagggc tattgagact tttcaacaaa ggataatttc gggaaacctc ctcggattcc
     6481 attgcccagc tatctgtcac ttcatcgaaa ggacagtaga aaaggaaggt ggctcctaca
     6541 aatgccatca ttgcgataaa ggaaaggcta tcattcaaga tctctctgcc gacagtggtc
     6601 ccaaagatgg acccccaccc acgaggagca tcgtggaaaa agaagaggtt ccaaccacgt
     6661 ctacaaagca agtggattga tgtgataaca tggtggagca cgacactctg gtctactcca
     6721 aaaatgtcaa agatacagtc tcagaagatc aaagggctat tgagactttt caacaaagga
     6781 taatttcggg aaacctcctc ggattccatt gcccagctat ctgtcacttc atcgaaagga
     6841 cagtagaaaa ggaaggtggc tcctacaaat gccatcattg cgataaagga aaggctatca
     6901 ttcaagatct ctctgccgac agtggtccca aagatggacc cccacccacg aggagcatcg
     6961 tggaaaaaga agaggttcca accacgtcta caaagcaagt ggattgatgt gacatctcca
     7021 ctgacgtaag ggatgacgca caatcccact atccttcgca agacccttcc tctatataag
     7081 gaagttcatt tcatttggag aggacacgct cgagtataag agctcatttt tacaacaatt
     7141 accaacaaca acaaacaaca aacaacatta caattacatt tacaattatc gatacaatgg
     7201 gatttgttct cttttcacaa ttgccttcat ttcttcttgt ctctacactt ctcttattcc
     7261 tagtaatatc ccactcttgc cgtgcaggta agtttctgct tctacctttg atatatatat
     7321 aataattatc attaattagt agtaatataa tatttcaaat atttttttca aaataaaaga
     7381 atgtagtata tagcaattgc ttttctgtag tttataagtg tgtatatttt aatttataac
     7441 ttttctaata tatgaccaaa atttgttgat gtgcaggagg tcgcaactta aaagaattat
     7501 ccatgcttga aaggcatgaa aattggatgg ttcatcatgg acgtgtatac aaagatgata
     7561 tagaaaaaga acaccgcttc aagacattca aggaaaacgt tgagttcatc gaatctttca
     7621 acaagaacgg aactcaacgt tataagctag ccgtcaataa atatgctgat ctgaccactg
     7681 aggaattcac aacatcattt atggggctcg acacttcatt actatcccag caagaatcaa
     7741 cagctacaac aacgtccttt aaatatgata gtgtgactga agtgccgaat agcatggact
     7801 ggagaaagag agggagtgtc acaggagtca aggatcaagg tgtatgtgga tgttgttggg
     7861 cattttctgc ggccgcggct atagaaggag catatcaaat tgcaaacaac gaactaatct
     7921 ctctttcaga gcaacaacta ttggattgct ctacgcagaa caaaggctgc aacggcggac
     7981 taatgactaa cgcttacgac ttcttacttc agaacggggg cattaccaca gagactaact
     8041 atccttatga agaagctcaa aatgtttgca agaccgaaca accagcagca gttactatca
     8101 atggctacga agtcgtacca tctgacgagt catcgttgtt gaaagctgta gtgaatcagc
     8161 ctatttctgt tggtattgcg gctagccaag agtttcagtt ttacgcggga ggaatatatg
     8221 atggaagttg tgccgataga attaatcatg cagtgacagt tataggttat gggacaagtg
     8281 aagaagatgg tacaaaatat tggatagtga agaattcatg ggggagtgat tggggtgagg
     8341 aaggatatat gagaattgct agagatgttg gagttcctgg tggccattgt gatattgcaa
     8401 agatgtcatc gtatcctact gcttaagctt ctctagctag agtcgatcga caagctcgag
     8461 tttctccata ataatgtgtg agtagttccc agataaggga attagggttc ctatagggtt
     8521 tcgctcatgt gttgagcata taagaaaccc ttagtatgta tttgtatttg taaaatactt
     8581 ctatcaataa aatttctaat tcctaaaacc aaaatccagt actaaaatcc agatcgctac
     8641 tagaggatgc acatgtgacc gagggacacg aagtgatccg tttaaactat cagtgtttga
     8701 caggatatat tggcgggtaa acctaagaga aaagagcgtt tattagaata atcggatatt
     8761 taaaagggcg tgaaaaggtt tatccgttcg tccatttgta tgtgcatgcc aaccacaggg
     8821 ttcccctcgg gagtcagc
//
