# Supplementary material for: Bioengineering secreted proteases converts divergent Rcr3 orthologs and paralogs into extracellular immune co-receptors
Source: bioRxiv preprint, doi:10.1101/2024.02.14.580413, version 2 (2024-05-23)
Supplement: Dataset S2 [file 580413_file07.zip › S2_Dataset/pJK100-060.gb]

LOCUS       pJK100-060              7150 bp    DNA     circular UNA 29-JAN-2024
DEFINITION  pL2M-2x35S::NtPR1a-P0R1R2R3P4R5R6.
ACCESSION   urn.local...2ct6-ecqffy4
VERSION     urn.local...2ct6-ecqffy4
KEYWORDS    .
SOURCE      
  ORGANISM  .
FEATURES             Location/Qualifiers
     misc_feature    1..2785
                     /note="pVS1ori short"
                     /note="Derived using Geneious Prime 2023.1.2 'Annotate
                     from Database' based on nucleotide similarity"
                     /label="pVS1ori short"
     CDS             193..822
                     /note="StaA; similar to IncC2"
                     /codon_start=1
                     /transl_table=11
                     /product="pVS1 partitioning protein"
                     /protein_id="AAD19678.1"
                     /db_xref="GI:4378781"
                     /note="Derived using Geneious Prime 2023.1.2 'Annotate
                     from Database' based on protein similarity"
                     /label="pVS1 partitioning protein CDS"
     CDS             843..1058
                     /note="ORF3; not required for stable maintenance"
                     /codon_start=1
                     /transl_table=11
                     /product="hypothetical protein"
                     /protein_id="AAD19679.1"
                     /db_xref="GI:4378782"
                     /note="Derived using Geneious Prime 2023.1.2 'Annotate
                     from Database' based on protein similarity"
                     /label="hypothetical protein CDS"
     misc_feature    1089..1101
                     /name="KorB box"
                     /note="KorB box"
                     /note="Derived using Geneious Prime 2023.1.2 'Annotate
                     from Database' based on nucleotide similarity"
                     /label="KorB box"
     CDS             1217..2323
                     /note="RepA"
                     /transl_table=11
                     /product="pVS1 replication protein"
                     /protein_id="AAD19680.1"
                     /db_xref="GI:4378783"
                     /note="Derived using Geneious Prime 2023.1.2 'Annotate
                     from Database' based on protein similarity"
                     /label="pVS1 replication protein CDS"
     rep_origin      2389..2583
                     /note="pVS1 origin of replication"
                     /note="Derived using Geneious Prime 2023.1.2 'Annotate
                     from Database' based on nucleotide similarity"
                     /label="pVS1 origin of replication rep origin"
     misc_feature    2389..2396
                     /note="DnaA box"
                     /note="Derived using Geneious Prime 2023.1.2 'Annotate
                     from Database' based on nucleotide similarity"
                     /label="DnaA box"
     repeat_region   2400..2483
                     /note="21 bp repeats"
                     /rpt_type="direct"
                     /note="Derived using Geneious Prime 2023.1.2 'Annotate
                     from Database' based on nucleotide similarity"
                     /label="21 bp repeats repeat region"
     misc_feature    2484..2575
                     /note="AT-rich region"
                     /note="Derived using Geneious Prime 2023.1.2 'Annotate
                     from Database' based on nucleotide similarity"
                     /label="AT-rich region"
     misc_feature    2576..2583
                     /note="DnaA box"
                     /note="Derived using Geneious Prime 2023.1.2 'Annotate
                     from Database' based on nucleotide similarity"
                     /label="DnaA box"
     promoter        2791..2895
                     /gene="bla"
                     /note="AmpR promoter"
                     /note="Derived using Geneious Prime 2023.1.2 'Annotate
                     from Database' based on nucleotide similarity"
                     /label="bla promoter"
     CDS             2896..3690
                     /gene="aphA"
                     /function="kanamycin resistance"
                     /codon_start=1
                     /transl_table=11
                     /product="aminoglycoside 3'-phosphotransferase"
                     /protein_id="ADZ30886.1"
                     /db_xref="GI:325559604"
                     /note="Derived using Geneious Prime 2023.1.2 'Annotate
                     from Database' based on protein similarity"
                     /label="aphA CDS"
     terminator      3691..3838
                     /Note="Beta-lactamase TEM terminator"
                     /note="Derived using Geneious Prime 2023.1.2 'Annotate
                     from Database' based on nucleotide similarity"
                     /label="bla terminator"
     terminator      complement(3840..3878)
                     /name="Tndr"
                     /note="rho independent terminator"
                     /note="Derived using Geneious Prime 2023.1.2 'Annotate
                     from Database' based on nucleotide similarity"
                     /label="Tndr"
     rep_origin      3881..4449
                     /direction="RIGHT"
                     /note="high-copy-number ColE1/pMB1/pBR322/pUC origin of 
                     replication; ori"
                     /note="Derived using Geneious Prime 2023.1.2 'Annotate
                     from Database' based on nucleotide similarity"
                     /label="ori rep origin"
     misc_RNA        3897..4449
                     /name="RNA-II"
                     /note="Derived using Geneious Prime 2023.1.2 'Annotate
                     from Database' based on nucleotide similarity"
                     /label="RNA-II"
     terminator      complement(3898..3931)
                     /name="Tndr"
                     /note="rho independent terminator"
                     /note="Derived using Geneious Prime 2023.1.2 'Annotate
                     from Database' based on nucleotide similarity"
                     /label="Tndr"
     misc_RNA        complement(3900..4007)
                     /name="RNA-I"
                     /note="Derived using Geneious Prime 2023.1.2 'Annotate
                     from Database' based on nucleotide similarity"
                     /label="RNA-I"
     misc_feature    4516..4662
                     /note="LB; left border. Identical to sequence near
                     agrocinopine synthase on Agrobacterium tumefaciens strain
                     1D1460 plasmid pTi1D1460 (CP032929 nucleotides 161,573 -
                     161,719). "
                     /note="Derived using Geneious Prime 2023.1.2 'Annotate
                     from Database' based on nucleotide similarity"
                     /label="LB; left border"
     misc_feature    4585..4609
                     /note="T-DNA left border sequence (Thole et al., (2007)
                     Plant Physiol 145:1211-1219)"
                     /note="Derived using Geneious Prime 2023.1.2 'Annotate
                     from Database' based on nucleotide similarity"
                     /label="misc"
     promoter        4700..5443
                     /note="Double CaMV 35S"
                     /note="Derived using Geneious Prime 2023.1.2 'Annotate
                     from Database' based on nucleotide similarity"
                     /label="2x35S pro (Plant Parts Kit)"
     misc_feature    5476..5530
                     /note="TMV Omega; translational enhancer from the tobacco
                     mosaic virus 5'-leader sequence (Gallie et al., 1988)"
                     /note="Derived using Geneious Prime 2023.1.2 'Annotate
                     from Database' based on nucleotide similarity"
                     /label="TMV Omega (Plant parts kit)"
     sig_peptide     5538..5627
                     /peptide="MGFVLFSQLPSFLLVSTLLLFLVISHSCRA"
                     /note="Derived using Geneious Prime 2023.1.2 'Annotate
                     from Database' based on protein similarity"
                     /label="signal peptide"
     CDS             5538..5627
                     /codon_start=1
                     /transl_table=1
                     /note="Nicotiana tabacum PR1a signal peptide (AA 1 to 30)"
                     /note="Derived using Geneious Prime 2023.1.2 'Annotate
                     from Database' based on protein similarity"
                     /label="NtPR1a SP CDS"
     CDS             join(5628,5818..5822)
                     /label="linker CDS"
     intron          5629..5817
                     /Note="Portable intron (PIV2 aka IV2)"
                     /note="Derived using Geneious Prime 2023.1.2 'Annotate
                     from Database' based on nucleotide similarity"
                     /label="PIV2"
     CDS             <5823..>6125
                     /gene="pip1"
                     /product="phytophthora-inhibited protease 1"
                     /protein_id="ABG23376.1"
                     /db_xref="GI:108937128"
                     /note="Derived using Geneious Prime 2020.1.1 'Annotate
                     from Database' based on nucleotide similarity"
                     /label="Pip1 pro-domain fragment CDS"
     CDS             <6126..>6206
                     /gene="Rcr3"
                     /note="required for Cf-2-dependent disease resistance"
                     /product="cysteine protease"
                     /protein_id="AAM19207.1"
                     /db_xref="GI:20334373"
                     /note="Derived using Geneious Prime 2020.1.1 'Annotate
                     from Database' based on nucleotide similarity"
                     /label="Rcr3pim fragment 1 CDS"
     CDS             <6207..>6311
                     /gene="Rcr3"
                     /note="required for Cf-2-dependent disease resistance"
                     /product="cysteine protease"
                     /protein_id="AAM19207.1"
                     /db_xref="GI:20334373"
                     /note="Derived using Geneious Prime 2020.1.1 'Annotate
                     from Database' based on nucleotide similarity"
                     /label="Rcr3pim fragment 2 CDS"
     CDS             <6312..>6380
                     /gene="Rcr3"
                     /note="required for Cf-2-dependent disease resistance"
                     /product="cysteine protease"
                     /protein_id="AAM19207.1"
                     /db_xref="GI:20334373"
                     /note="Derived using Geneious Prime 2020.1.1 'Annotate
                     from Database' based on nucleotide similarity"
                     /label="Rcr3pim fragment 3 CDS"
     CDS             <6381..>6500
                     /gene="pip1"
                     /product="phytophthora-inhibited protease 1"
                     /protein_id="ABG23376.1"
                     /db_xref="GI:108937128"
                     /note="Derived using Geneious Prime 2020.1.1 'Annotate
                     from Database' based on nucleotide similarity"
                     /label="Pip1 fragment 4 CDS"
     CDS             <6501..>6638
                     /gene="Rcr3"
                     /note="required for Cf-2-dependent disease resistance"
                     /product="cysteine protease"
                     /protein_id="AAM19207.1"
                     /db_xref="GI:20334373"
                     /note="Derived using Geneious Prime 2020.1.1 'Annotate
                     from Database' based on nucleotide similarity"
                     /label="Rcr3pim fragment 5 CDS"
     CDS             <6639..6767
                     /gene="Rcr3"
                     /note="required for Cf-2-dependent disease resistance"
                     /product="cysteine protease"
                     /protein_id="AAM19207.1"
                     /db_xref="GI:20334373"
                     /note="Derived using Geneious Prime 2020.1.1 'Annotate
                     from Database' based on nucleotide similarity"
                     /label="Rcr3pim fragment 6 CDS"
     terminator      6772..6975
                     /note="CaMV poly(A) signal; cauliflower mosaic virus
                     polyadenylation signal"
                     /note="Plant parts kit"
                     /note="Derived using Geneious Prime 2023.1.2 'Annotate
                     from Database' based on nucleotide similarity"
                     /label="35S terminator"
     misc_feature    complement(7021..7146)
                     /note="RB; Right border. Identical to sequence near
                     D-nopaline dehydrogenase on Agrobacterium tumefaciens
                     strain 1D1460 plasmid pTi1D1460. Partial RB overdrive
                     sequence (CP032929 nucleotides 186,435 - 186,560)."
                     /label="RB partial overdrive sequence"
     misc_feature    7039..7063
                     /note="T-DNA right border sequence (Thole et al., (2007)
                     Plant Physiol 145:1211-1219)"
                     /note="Derived using Geneious Prime 2023.1.2 'Annotate
                     from Database' based on nucleotide similarity"
                     /label="misc"
ORIGIN      
        1 cgtgcggctg catgaaatcc tggccggttt gtctgatgcc aagctggcgg cctggccggc
       61 cagcttggcc gctgaagaaa ccgagcgccg ccgtctaaaa aggtgatgtg tatttgagta
      121 aaacagcttg cgtcatgcgg tcgctgcgta tatgatgcga tgagtaaata aacaaatacg
      181 caaggggaac gcatgaaggt tatcgctgta cttaaccaga aaggcgggtc aggcaagacg
      241 accatcgcaa cccatctagc ccgcgccctg caactcgccg gggccgatgt tctgttagtc
      301 gattccgatc cccagggcag tgcccgcgat tgggcggccg tgcgggaaga tcaaccgcta
      361 accgttgtcg gcatcgaccg cccgacgatt gaccgcgacg tgaaggccat cggccggcgc
      421 gacttcgtag tgatcgacgg agcgccccag gcggcggact tggctgtgtc cgcgatcaag
      481 gcagccgact tcgtgctgat tccggtgcag ccaagccctt acgacatatg ggccaccgcc
      541 gacctggtgg agctggttaa gcagcgcatt gaggtcacgg atggaaggct acaagcggcc
      601 tttgtcgtgt cgcgggcgat caaaggcacg cgcatcggcg gtgaggttgc cgaggcgctg
      661 gccgggtacg agctgcccat tcttgagtcc cgtatcacgc agcgcgtgag ctacccaggc
      721 actgccgccg ccggcacaac cgttcttgaa tcagaacccg agggcgacgc tgcccgcgag
      781 gtccaggcgc tggccgctga aattaaatca aaactcattt gagttaatga ggtaaagaga
      841 aaatgagcaa aagcacaaac acgctaagtg ccggccgtcc gagcgcacgc agcagcaagg
      901 ctgcaacgtt ggccagcctg gcagacacgc cagccatgaa gcgggtcaac tttcagttgc
      961 cggcggagga tcacaccaag ctgaagatgt acgcggtacg ccaaggcaag accattaccg
     1021 agctgctatc tgaatacatc gcgcagctac cagagtaaat gagcaaatga ataaatgagt
     1081 agatgaattt tagcggctaa aggaggcggc atggaaaatc aagaacaacc aggcaccgac
     1141 gccgtggaat gccccatgtg tggaggaacg ggcggttggc caggcgtaag cggctgggtt
     1201 gtctgccggc cctgcaatgg cactggaacc cccaagcccg aggaatcggc gtgacggtcg
     1261 caaaccatcc ggcccggtac aaatcggcgc ggcgctgggt gatgacctgg tggagaagtt
     1321 gaaggccgcg caggccgccc agcggcaacg catcgaggca gaagcacgcc ccggtgaatc
     1381 gtggcaagcg gccgctgatc gaatccgcaa agaatcccgg caaccgccgg cagccggtgc
     1441 gccgtcgatt aggaagccgc ccaagggcga cgagcaacca gattttttcg ttccgatgct
     1501 ctatgacgtg ggcacccgcg atagtcgcag catcatggac gtggccgttt tccgtctgtc
     1561 gaagcgtgac cgacgagctg gcgaggtgat ccgctacgag cttccagacg ggcacgtaga
     1621 ggtttccgca gggccggccg gcatggccag tgtgtgggat tacgacctgg tactgatggc
     1681 ggtttcccat ctaaccgaat ccatgaaccg ataccgggaa gggaagggag acaagcccgg
     1741 ccgcgtgttc cgtccacacg ttgcggacgt actcaagttc tgccggcgag ccgatggcgg
     1801 aaagcagaaa gacgacctgg tagaaacctg cattcggtta aacaccacgc acgttgccat
     1861 gcagcgtacg aagaaggcca agaacggccg cctggtgacg gtatccgagg gtgaagcctt
     1921 gattagccgc tacaagatcg taaagagcga aaccgggcgg ccggagtaca tcgagatcga
     1981 gctagctgat tggatgtacc gcgagatcac agaaggcaag aacccggacg tgctgacggt
     2041 tcaccccgat tactttttga tcgatcccgg catcggccgt tttctctacc gcctggcacg
     2101 ccgcgccgca ggcaaggcag aagccagatg gttgttcaag acgatctacg aacgcagtgg
     2161 cagcgccgga gagttcaaga agttctgttt caccgtgcgc aagctgatcg ggtcaaatga
     2221 cctgccggag tacgatttga aggaggaggc ggggcaggct ggcccgatcc tagtcatgcg
     2281 ctaccgcaac ctgatcgagg gcgaagcatc cgccggttcc taatgtacgg agcagatgct
     2341 agggcaaatt gccctagcag gggaaaaagg tcgaaaaagc ttctttcctg tggatagcac
     2401 gtacattggg aacccaaagc cgtacattgg gaaccggaac ccgtacattg ggaacccaaa
     2461 gccgtacatt gggaaccggt cacacatgta agtgactgat ataaaagaga aaaaaggcga
     2521 tttttccgcc taaaactctt taaaacttat taaaactctt aaaacccgcc tggcctgtgc
     2581 ataactgtct ggccagcgca cagccgaaca gctgcaaaaa gcgcctaccc ttcggtcgct
     2641 gcgctcccta cgccccgccg cttcgcgtcg gcctatcgcg gccgctggcc gctcaaaaat
     2701 ggctggccta cggccaggca atctaccagg gcgcggacaa gccgcgccgt cgccactcga
     2761 ccgccggcgc ccacatcaag gctccgagtg cgcggaaccc ctatttgttt atttttctaa
     2821 atacattcaa atatgtatcc gctcatgaga caataaccct gataaatgct tcaataatat
     2881 tgaaaaagga agagtatggc taaaatgaga atatcaccgg aattgaaaaa actgatcgaa
     2941 aaataccgct gcgtaaaaga tacggaagga atgtctcctg ctaaggtata taagctggtg
     3001 ggagaaaatg aaaacctata tttaaaaatg acggacagcc ggtataaagg gaccacctat
     3061 gatgtggaac gggaaaagga catgatgcta tggctggaag gaaagctgcc tgttccaaag
     3121 gtcctgcact ttgaacggca tgatggctgg agcaatctgc tcatgagtga ggccgatggc
     3181 gtcctttgct cggaagagta tgaagatgaa caaagccctg aaaagattat cgagctgtat
     3241 gcggagtgca tcaggctctt tcactccatc gacatatcgg attgtcccta tacgaatagc
     3301 ttagacagcc gcttagccga attggattac ttactgaata acgatctggc cgatgtggat
     3361 tgcgaaaact gggaagagga cactccattt aaagatccgc gcgagctgta tgatttttta
     3421 aagacggaaa agcccgaaga ggaacttgtc ttttcccacg gcgacctggg agacagcaac
     3481 atctttgtga aagatggcaa agtaagtggc tttattgatc ttgggagaag cggcagggcg
     3541 gacaagtggt atgacattgc cttctgcgtc cggtcgctca gggaggatat cggggaagaa
     3601 cagtatgtcg agctattttt tgacttactg gggatcaagc ctgattggga gaaaataaaa
     3661 tattatattt tactggatga attgttttag ctgtcagacc aagtttactc atatatactt
     3721 tagattgatt taaaacttca tttttaattt aaaaggatct aggtgaagat cctttttgat
     3781 aatctcatga ccaaaatccc ttaacgtgag ttttcgttcc actgagcgtc agaccccgta
     3841 gaaaagatca aaggatcttc ttgagatcct ttttttctgc gcgtaatctg ctgcttgcaa
     3901 acaaaaaaac caccgctacc agcggtggtt tgtttgccgg atcaagagct accaactctt
     3961 tttccgaagg taactggctt cagcagagcg cagataccaa atactgttct tctagtgtag
     4021 ccgtagttag gccaccactt caagaactct gtagcaccgc ctacatacct cgctctgcta
     4081 atcctgttac cagtggctgc tgccagtggc gataagtcgt gtcttaccgg gttggactca
     4141 agacgatagt taccggataa ggcgcagcgg tcgggctgaa cggggggttc gtgcacacag
     4201 cccagcttgg agcgaacgac ctacaccgaa ctgagatacc tacagcgtga gctatgagaa
     4261 agcgccacgc ttcccgaagg gagaaaggcg gacaggtatc cggtaagcgg cagggtcgga
     4321 acaggagagc gcacgaggga gcttccaggg ggaaacgcct ggtatcttta tagtcctgtc
     4381 gggtttcgcc acctctgact tgagcgtcga tttttgtgat gctcgtcagg ggggcggagc
     4441 ctatggaaaa acgccagcaa cgcggccttt ttacggttcc tgctcggatc tgttggaccg
     4501 gacagtagtc atggttgatg ggctgcctgt atcgagtggt gattttgtgc cgagctgccg
     4561 gtcggggagc tgttggctgg ctggtggcag gatatattgt ggtgtaaaca aattgacgct
     4621 tagacaactt aataacacat tgcggacgtt tttaatgtac tggggttgaa cactctgtgc
     4681 cgaattcgga tccggaggtc aacatggtgg agcacgacac tctggtctac tccaaaaatg
     4741 tcaaagatac agtctcagaa gatcaaaggg ctattgagac ttttcaacaa aggataattt
     4801 cgggaaacct cctcggattc cattgcccag ctatctgtca cttcatcgaa aggacagtag
     4861 aaaaggaagg tggctcctac aaatgccatc attgcgataa aggaaaggct atcattcaag
     4921 atctctctgc cgacagtggt cccaaagatg gacccccacc cacgaggagc atcgtggaaa
     4981 aagaagaggt tccaaccacg tctacaaagc aagtggattg atgtgataac atggtggagc
     5041 acgacactct ggtctactcc aaaaatgtca aagatacagt ctcagaagat caaagggcta
     5101 ttgagacttt tcaacaaagg ataatttcgg gaaacctcct cggattccat tgcccagcta
     5161 tctgtcactt catcgaaagg acagtagaaa aggaaggtgg ctcctacaaa tgccatcatt
     5221 gcgataaagg aaaggctatc attcaagatc tctctgccga cagtggtccc aaagatggac
     5281 ccccacccac gaggagcatc gtggaaaaag aagaggttcc aaccacgtct acaaagcaag
     5341 tggattgatg tgacatctcc actgacgtaa gggatgacgc acaatcccac tatccttcgc
     5401 aagacccttc ctctatataa ggaagttcat ttcatttgga gaggacacgc tcgagtataa
     5461 gagctcattt ttacaacaat taccaacaac aacaaacaac aaacaacatt acaattacat
     5521 ttacaattat cgatacaatg ggatttgttc tcttttcaca attgccttca tttcttcttg
     5581 tctctacact tctcttattc ctagtaatat cccactcttg ccgtgcaggt aagtttctgc
     5641 ttctaccttt gatatatata taataattat cattaattag tagtaatata atatttcaaa
     5701 tatttttttc aaaataaaag aatgtagtat atagcaattg cttttctgta gtttataagt
     5761 gtgtatattt taatttataa cttttctaat atatgaccaa aatttgttga tgtgcaggag
     5821 gtcgcaactt aaaagaatta tccatgcttg aaaggcatga aaattggatg gttcatcatg
     5881 gacgtgtata caaagatgat atagaaaaag aacaccgctt caagacattc aaggaaaacg
     5941 ttgagttcat cgaatctttc aacaagaacg gaactcaacg ttataagcta gccgtcaata
     6001 aatatgctga tctgaccact gaggaattca caacatcatt tatggggctc gacacttcat
     6061 tactatccca gcaagaatca acagctacaa caacgtcctt taaatatgat agtgtgactg
     6121 aagtgccgtc taacttggac tggagagagt ctggggctgt cactcaagtg aaacatcaag
     6181 gtcgatgtgg atgttgctgg gcgttttctg cagttggatc actagaagga gcctacaaaa
     6241 ttgcaacagg caacttgatg gaattctctg aacaggaact tctcgattgc accaccaaca
     6301 attatggctg caacggaggt ttaatgacga atgcattcga ttttatcata gaaaatggtg
     6361 gaatttcaag ggaatcagac tatccttatg aagaagctca aaatgtttgc aagaccgaac
     6421 aaccagcagc agttactatc aatggctacg aagtcgtacc atctgacgag tcatcgttgt
     6481 tgaaagctgt agtgaatcag ccagtgtcca ttggaatagc tgctagccaa gatttacagt
     6541 tttacgcggg aggaacttat gacggaaact gtgccgatca aattaaccat gctgtaacag
     6601 cgataggata tggaactgat gaggaaggtc agaaatattg gttgttgaag aattcatggg
     6661 gaacaagttg gggcgagaat gggtttatga aaattataag agattctggg gatccttcag
     6721 gtctttgtga tatcgcaaag atgtcatctt atccaaacat agcatgagct tctctagcta
     6781 gagtcgatcg acaagctcga gtttctccat aataatgtgt gagtagttcc cagataaggg
     6841 aattagggtt cctatagggt ttcgctcatg tgttgagcat ataagaaacc cttagtatgt
     6901 atttgtattt gtaaaatact tctatcaata aaatttctaa ttcctaaaac caaaatccag
     6961 tactaaaatc cagatcgctg caagaggatg cacatgtgac cgagggacac gaagtgatcc
     7021 gtttaaacta tcagtgtttg acaggatata ttggcgggta aacctaagag aaaagagcgt
     7081 ttattagaat aatcggatat ttaaaagggc gtgaaaaggt ttatccgttc gtccatttgt
     7141 atgtgccagc
//
