# Supplementary material for: Bioengineering secreted proteases converts divergent Rcr3 orthologs and paralogs into extracellular immune co-receptors
Source: bioRxiv preprint, doi:10.1101/2024.02.14.580413, version 2 (2024-05-23)
Supplement: Dataset S2 [file 580413_file07.zip › S2_Dataset/pJK100-031.gb]

LOCUS       pJK100-031              7150 bp    DNA     circular UNA 29-JAN-2024
DEFINITION  pL2M-2x35S::NtPR1a-P0P1R2R3R4R5P6.
ACCESSION   urn.local...2cvo-ecqffyj
VERSION     urn.local...2cvo-ecqffyj
KEYWORDS    .
SOURCE      
  ORGANISM  .
FEATURES             Location/Qualifiers
     misc_feature    1..2785
                     /note="pVS1ori short"
                     /note="Derived using Geneious Prime 2023.1.2 'Annotate
                     from Database' based on nucleotide similarity"
                     /label="pVS1ori short"
     CDS             193..822
                     /note="StaA; similar to IncC2"
                     /codon_start=1
                     /transl_table=11
                     /product="pVS1 partitioning protein"
                     /protein_id="AAD19678.1"
                     /db_xref="GI:4378781"
                     /note="Derived using Geneious Prime 2023.1.2 'Annotate
                     from Database' based on protein similarity"
                     /label="pVS1 partitioning protein CDS"
     CDS             843..1058
                     /note="ORF3; not required for stable maintenance"
                     /codon_start=1
                     /transl_table=11
                     /product="hypothetical protein"
                     /protein_id="AAD19679.1"
                     /db_xref="GI:4378782"
                     /note="Derived using Geneious Prime 2023.1.2 'Annotate
                     from Database' based on protein similarity"
                     /label="hypothetical protein CDS"
     misc_feature    1089..1101
                     /name="KorB box"
                     /note="KorB box"
                     /note="Derived using Geneious Prime 2023.1.2 'Annotate
                     from Database' based on nucleotide similarity"
                     /label="KorB box"
     CDS             1217..2323
                     /note="RepA"
                     /transl_table=11
                     /product="pVS1 replication protein"
                     /protein_id="AAD19680.1"
                     /db_xref="GI:4378783"
                     /note="Derived using Geneious Prime 2023.1.2 'Annotate
                     from Database' based on protein similarity"
                     /label="pVS1 replication protein CDS"
     rep_origin      2389..2583
                     /note="pVS1 origin of replication"
                     /note="Derived using Geneious Prime 2023.1.2 'Annotate
                     from Database' based on nucleotide similarity"
                     /label="pVS1 origin of replication rep origin"
     misc_feature    2389..2396
                     /note="DnaA box"
                     /note="Derived using Geneious Prime 2023.1.2 'Annotate
                     from Database' based on nucleotide similarity"
                     /label="DnaA box"
     repeat_region   2400..2483
                     /note="21 bp repeats"
                     /rpt_type="direct"
                     /note="Derived using Geneious Prime 2023.1.2 'Annotate
                     from Database' based on nucleotide similarity"
                     /label="21 bp repeats repeat region"
     misc_feature    2484..2575
                     /note="AT-rich region"
                     /note="Derived using Geneious Prime 2023.1.2 'Annotate
                     from Database' based on nucleotide similarity"
                     /label="AT-rich region"
     misc_feature    2576..2583
                     /note="DnaA box"
                     /note="Derived using Geneious Prime 2023.1.2 'Annotate
                     from Database' based on nucleotide similarity"
                     /label="DnaA box"
     promoter        2791..2895
                     /gene="bla"
                     /note="AmpR promoter"
                     /note="Derived using Geneious Prime 2023.1.2 'Annotate
                     from Database' based on nucleotide similarity"
                     /label="bla promoter"
     CDS             2896..3690
                     /gene="aphA"
                     /function="kanamycin resistance"
                     /codon_start=1
                     /transl_table=11
                     /product="aminoglycoside 3'-phosphotransferase"
                     /protein_id="ADZ30886.1"
                     /db_xref="GI:325559604"
                     /note="Derived using Geneious Prime 2023.1.2 'Annotate
                     from Database' based on protein similarity"
                     /label="aphA CDS"
     terminator      3691..3838
                     /Note="Beta-lactamase TEM terminator"
                     /note="Derived using Geneious Prime 2023.1.2 'Annotate
                     from Database' based on nucleotide similarity"
                     /label="bla terminator"
     terminator      complement(3840..3878)
                     /name="Tndr"
                     /note="rho independent terminator"
                     /note="Derived using Geneious Prime 2023.1.2 'Annotate
                     from Database' based on nucleotide similarity"
                     /label="Tndr"
     rep_origin      3881..4449
                     /direction="RIGHT"
                     /note="high-copy-number ColE1/pMB1/pBR322/pUC origin of 
                     replication; ori"
                     /note="Derived using Geneious Prime 2023.1.2 'Annotate
                     from Database' based on nucleotide similarity"
                     /label="ori rep origin"
     misc_RNA        3897..4449
                     /name="RNA-II"
                     /note="Derived using Geneious Prime 2023.1.2 'Annotate
                     from Database' based on nucleotide similarity"
                     /label="RNA-II"
     terminator      complement(3898..3931)
                     /name="Tndr"
                     /note="rho independent terminator"
                     /note="Derived using Geneious Prime 2023.1.2 'Annotate
                     from Database' based on nucleotide similarity"
                     /label="Tndr"
     misc_RNA        complement(3900..4007)
                     /name="RNA-I"
                     /note="Derived using Geneious Prime 2023.1.2 'Annotate
                     from Database' based on nucleotide similarity"
                     /label="RNA-I"
     misc_feature    4516..4662
                     /note="LB; left border. Identical to sequence near
                     agrocinopine synthase on Agrobacterium tumefaciens strain
                     1D1460 plasmid pTi1D1460 (CP032929 nucleotides 161,573 -
                     161,719). "
                     /note="Derived using Geneious Prime 2023.1.2 'Annotate
                     from Database' based on nucleotide similarity"
                     /label="LB; left border"
     misc_feature    4585..4609
                     /note="T-DNA left border sequence (Thole et al., (2007)
                     Plant Physiol 145:1211-1219)"
                     /note="Derived using Geneious Prime 2023.1.2 'Annotate
                     from Database' based on nucleotide similarity"
                     /label="misc"
     promoter        4700..5443
                     /note="Double CaMV 35S"
                     /note="Derived using Geneious Prime 2023.1.2 'Annotate
                     from Database' based on nucleotide similarity"
                     /label="2x35S pro (Plant Parts Kit)"
     misc_feature    5476..5530
                     /note="TMV Omega; translational enhancer from the tobacco
                     mosaic virus 5'-leader sequence (Gallie et al., 1988)"
                     /note="Derived using Geneious Prime 2023.1.2 'Annotate
                     from Database' based on nucleotide similarity"
                     /label="TMV Omega (Plant parts kit)"
     sig_peptide     5538..5627
                     /peptide="MGFVLFSQLPSFLLVSTLLLFLVISHSCRA"
                     /note="Derived using Geneious Prime 2023.1.2 'Annotate
                     from Database' based on protein similarity"
                     /label="signal peptide"
     CDS             5538..5627
                     /codon_start=1
                     /transl_table=1
                     /note="Nicotiana tabacum PR1a signal peptide (AA 1 to 30)"
                     /note="Derived using Geneious Prime 2023.1.2 'Annotate
                     from Database' based on protein similarity"
                     /label="NtPR1a SP CDS"
     CDS             join(5628,5818..5822)
                     /label="linker CDS"
     intron          5629..5817
                     /Note="Portable intron (PIV2 aka IV2)"
                     /note="Derived using Geneious Prime 2023.1.2 'Annotate
                     from Database' based on nucleotide similarity"
                     /label="PIV2"
     CDS             <5823..>6125
                     /gene="pip1"
                     /product="phytophthora-inhibited protease 1"
                     /protein_id="ABG23376.1"
                     /db_xref="GI:108937128"
                     /note="Derived using Geneious Prime 2020.1.1 'Annotate
                     from Database' based on nucleotide similarity"
                     /label="Pip1 pro-domain fragment CDS"
     CDS             <6126..>6206
                     /gene="pip1"
                     /product="phytophthora-inhibited protease 1"
                     /protein_id="ABG23376.1"
                     /db_xref="GI:108937128"
                     /note="Derived using Geneious Prime 2020.1.1 'Annotate
                     from Database' based on nucleotide similarity"
                     /label="Pip1 fragment 1 CDS"
     CDS             <6207..>6311
                     /gene="Rcr3"
                     /note="required for Cf-2-dependent disease resistance"
                     /product="cysteine protease"
                     /protein_id="AAM19207.1"
                     /db_xref="GI:20334373"
                     /note="Derived using Geneious Prime 2020.1.1 'Annotate
                     from Database' based on nucleotide similarity"
                     /label="Rcr3pim fragment 2 CDS"
     CDS             <6312..>6380
                     /gene="Rcr3"
                     /note="required for Cf-2-dependent disease resistance"
                     /product="cysteine protease"
                     /protein_id="AAM19207.1"
                     /db_xref="GI:20334373"
                     /note="Derived using Geneious Prime 2020.1.1 'Annotate
                     from Database' based on nucleotide similarity"
                     /label="Rcr3pim fragment 3 CDS"
     CDS             <6381..>6503
                     /gene="Rcr3"
                     /note="required for Cf-2-dependent disease resistance"
                     /product="cysteine protease"
                     /protein_id="AAM19207.1"
                     /db_xref="GI:20334373"
                     /note="Derived using Geneious Prime 2020.1.1 'Annotate
                     from Database' based on nucleotide similarity"
                     /label="Rcr3pim fragment 4 CDS"
     CDS             <6504..>6641
                     /gene="Rcr3"
                     /note="required for Cf-2-dependent disease resistance"
                     /product="cysteine protease"
                     /protein_id="AAM19207.1"
                     /db_xref="GI:20334373"
                     /note="Derived using Geneious Prime 2020.1.1 'Annotate
                     from Database' based on nucleotide similarity"
                     /label="Rcr3pim fragment 5 CDS"
     CDS             <6642..6767
                     /gene="pip1"
                     /product="phytophthora-inhibited protease 1"
                     /protein_id="ABG23376.1"
                     /db_xref="GI:108937128"
                     /note="Derived using Geneious Prime 2020.1.1 'Annotate
                     from Database' based on nucleotide similarity"
                     /label="Pip1 fragment 6 CDS"
     terminator      6772..6975
                     /note="CaMV poly(A) signal; cauliflower mosaic virus
                     polyadenylation signal"
                     /note="Plant parts kit"
                     /note="Derived using Geneious Prime 2023.1.2 'Annotate
                     from Database' based on nucleotide similarity"
                     /label="35S terminator"
     misc_feature    complement(7021..7146)
                     /note="RB; Right border. Identical to sequence near
                     D-nopaline dehydrogenase on Agrobacterium tumefaciens
                     strain 1D1460 plasmid pTi1D1460. Partial RB overdrive
                     sequence (CP032929 nucleotides 186,435 - 186,560)."
                     /label="RB partial overdrive sequence"
     misc_feature    7039..7063
                     /note="T-DNA right border sequence (Thole et al., (2007)
                     Plant Physiol 145:1211-1219)"
                     /note="Derived using Geneious Prime 2023.1.2 'Annotate
                     from Database' based on nucleotide similarity"
                     /label="misc"
ORIGIN      
        1 cgtgcggctg catgaaatcc tggccggttt gtctgatgcc aagctggcgg cctggccggc
       61 cagcttggcc gctgaagaaa ccgagcgccg ccgtctaaaa aggtgatgtg tatttgagta
      121 aaacagcttg cgtcatgcgg tcgctgcgta tatgatgcga tgagtaaata aacaaatacg
      181 caaggggaac gcatgaaggt tatcgctgta cttaaccaga aaggcgggtc aggcaagacg
      241 accatcgcaa cccatctagc ccgcgccctg caactcgccg gggccgatgt tctgttagtc
      301 gattccgatc cccagggcag tgcccgcgat tgggcggccg tgcgggaaga tcaaccgcta
      361 accgttgtcg gcatcgaccg cccgacgatt gaccgcgacg tgaaggccat cggccggcgc
      421 gacttcgtag tgatcgacgg agcgccccag gcggcggact tggctgtgtc cgcgatcaag
      481 gcagccgact tcgtgctgat tccggtgcag ccaagccctt acgacatatg ggccaccgcc
      541 gacctggtgg agctggttaa gcagcgcatt gaggtcacgg atggaaggct acaagcggcc
      601 tttgtcgtgt cgcgggcgat caaaggcacg cgcatcggcg gtgaggttgc cgaggcgctg
      661 gccgggtacg agctgcccat tcttgagtcc cgtatcacgc agcgcgtgag ctacccaggc
      721 actgccgccg ccggcacaac cgttcttgaa tcagaacccg agggcgacgc tgcccgcgag
      781 gtccaggcgc tggccgctga aattaaatca aaactcattt gagttaatga ggtaaagaga
      841 aaatgagcaa aagcacaaac acgctaagtg ccggccgtcc gagcgcacgc agcagcaagg
      901 ctgcaacgtt ggccagcctg gcagacacgc cagccatgaa gcgggtcaac tttcagttgc
      961 cggcggagga tcacaccaag ctgaagatgt acgcggtacg ccaaggcaag accattaccg
     1021 agctgctatc tgaatacatc gcgcagctac cagagtaaat gagcaaatga ataaatgagt
     1081 agatgaattt tagcggctaa aggaggcggc atggaaaatc aagaacaacc aggcaccgac
     1141 gccgtggaat gccccatgtg tggaggaacg ggcggttggc caggcgtaag cggctgggtt
     1201 gtctgccggc cctgcaatgg cactggaacc cccaagcccg aggaatcggc gtgacggtcg
     1261 caaaccatcc ggcccggtac aaatcggcgc ggcgctgggt gatgacctgg tggagaagtt
     1321 gaaggccgcg caggccgccc agcggcaacg catcgaggca gaagcacgcc ccggtgaatc
     1381 gtggcaagcg gccgctgatc gaatccgcaa agaatcccgg caaccgccgg cagccggtgc
     1441 gccgtcgatt aggaagccgc ccaagggcga cgagcaacca gattttttcg ttccgatgct
     1501 ctatgacgtg ggcacccgcg atagtcgcag catcatggac gtggccgttt tccgtctgtc
     1561 gaagcgtgac cgacgagctg gcgaggtgat ccgctacgag cttccagacg ggcacgtaga
     1621 ggtttccgca gggccggccg gcatggccag tgtgtgggat tacgacctgg tactgatggc
     1681 ggtttcccat ctaaccgaat ccatgaaccg ataccgggaa gggaagggag acaagcccgg
     1741 ccgcgtgttc cgtccacacg ttgcggacgt actcaagttc tgccggcgag ccgatggcgg
     1801 aaagcagaaa gacgacctgg tagaaacctg cattcggtta aacaccacgc acgttgccat
     1861 gcagcgtacg aagaaggcca agaacggccg cctggtgacg gtatccgagg gtgaagcctt
     1921 gattagccgc tacaagatcg taaagagcga aaccgggcgg ccggagtaca tcgagatcga
     1981 gctagctgat tggatgtacc gcgagatcac agaaggcaag aacccggacg tgctgacggt
     2041 tcaccccgat tactttttga tcgatcccgg catcggccgt tttctctacc gcctggcacg
     2101 ccgcgccgca ggcaaggcag aagccagatg gttgttcaag acgatctacg aacgcagtgg
     2161 cagcgccgga gagttcaaga agttctgttt caccgtgcgc aagctgatcg ggtcaaatga
     2221 cctgccggag tacgatttga aggaggaggc ggggcaggct ggcccgatcc tagtcatgcg
     2281 ctaccgcaac ctgatcgagg gcgaagcatc cgccggttcc taatgtacgg agcagatgct
     2341 agggcaaatt gccctagcag gggaaaaagg tcgaaaaagc ttctttcctg tggatagcac
     2401 gtacattggg aacccaaagc cgtacattgg gaaccggaac ccgtacattg ggaacccaaa
     2461 gccgtacatt gggaaccggt cacacatgta agtgactgat ataaaagaga aaaaaggcga
     2521 tttttccgcc taaaactctt taaaacttat taaaactctt aaaacccgcc tggcctgtgc
     2581 ataactgtct ggccagcgca cagccgaaca gctgcaaaaa gcgcctaccc ttcggtcgct
     2641 gcgctcccta cgccccgccg cttcgcgtcg gcctatcgcg gccgctggcc gctcaaaaat
     2701 ggctggccta cggccaggca atctaccagg gcgcggacaa gccgcgccgt cgccactcga
     2761 ccgccggcgc ccacatcaag gctccgagtg cgcggaaccc ctatttgttt atttttctaa
     2821 atacattcaa atatgtatcc gctcatgaga caataaccct gataaatgct tcaataatat
     2881 tgaaaaagga agagtatggc taaaatgaga atatcaccgg aattgaaaaa actgatcgaa
     2941 aaataccgct gcgtaaaaga tacggaagga atgtctcctg ctaaggtata taagctggtg
     3001 ggagaaaatg aaaacctata tttaaaaatg acggacagcc ggtataaagg gaccacctat
     3061 gatgtggaac gggaaaagga catgatgcta tggctggaag gaaagctgcc tgttccaaag
     3121 gtcctgcact ttgaacggca tgatggctgg agcaatctgc tcatgagtga ggccgatggc
     3181 gtcctttgct cggaagagta tgaagatgaa caaagccctg aaaagattat cgagctgtat
     3241 gcggagtgca tcaggctctt tcactccatc gacatatcgg attgtcccta tacgaatagc
     3301 ttagacagcc gcttagccga attggattac ttactgaata acgatctggc cgatgtggat
     3361 tgcgaaaact gggaagagga cactccattt aaagatccgc gcgagctgta tgatttttta
     3421 aagacggaaa agcccgaaga ggaacttgtc ttttcccacg gcgacctggg agacagcaac
     3481 atctttgtga aagatggcaa agtaagtggc tttattgatc ttgggagaag cggcagggcg
     3541 gacaagtggt atgacattgc cttctgcgtc cggtcgctca gggaggatat cggggaagaa
     3601 cagtatgtcg agctattttt tgacttactg gggatcaagc ctgattggga gaaaataaaa
     3661 tattatattt tactggatga attgttttag ctgtcagacc aagtttactc atatatactt
     3721 tagattgatt taaaacttca tttttaattt aaaaggatct aggtgaagat cctttttgat
     3781 aatctcatga ccaaaatccc ttaacgtgag ttttcgttcc actgagcgtc agaccccgta
     3841 gaaaagatca aaggatcttc ttgagatcct ttttttctgc gcgtaatctg ctgcttgcaa
     3901 acaaaaaaac caccgctacc agcggtggtt tgtttgccgg atcaagagct accaactctt
     3961 tttccgaagg taactggctt cagcagagcg cagataccaa atactgttct tctagtgtag
     4021 ccgtagttag gccaccactt caagaactct gtagcaccgc ctacatacct cgctctgcta
     4081 atcctgttac cagtggctgc tgccagtggc gataagtcgt gtcttaccgg gttggactca
     4141 agacgatagt taccggataa ggcgcagcgg tcgggctgaa cggggggttc gtgcacacag
     4201 cccagcttgg agcgaacgac ctacaccgaa ctgagatacc tacagcgtga gctatgagaa
     4261 agcgccacgc ttcccgaagg gagaaaggcg gacaggtatc cggtaagcgg cagggtcgga
     4321 acaggagagc gcacgaggga gcttccaggg ggaaacgcct ggtatcttta tagtcctgtc
     4381 gggtttcgcc acctctgact tgagcgtcga tttttgtgat gctcgtcagg ggggcggagc
     4441 ctatggaaaa acgccagcaa cgcggccttt ttacggttcc tgctcggatc tgttggaccg
     4501 gacagtagtc atggttgatg ggctgcctgt atcgagtggt gattttgtgc cgagctgccg
     4561 gtcggggagc tgttggctgg ctggtggcag gatatattgt ggtgtaaaca aattgacgct
     4621 tagacaactt aataacacat tgcggacgtt tttaatgtac tggggttgaa cactctgtgc
     4681 cgaattcgga tccggaggtc aacatggtgg agcacgacac tctggtctac tccaaaaatg
     4741 tcaaagatac agtctcagaa gatcaaaggg ctattgagac ttttcaacaa aggataattt
     4801 cgggaaacct cctcggattc cattgcccag ctatctgtca cttcatcgaa aggacagtag
     4861 aaaaggaagg tggctcctac aaatgccatc attgcgataa aggaaaggct atcattcaag
     4921 atctctctgc cgacagtggt cccaaagatg gacccccacc cacgaggagc atcgtggaaa
     4981 aagaagaggt tccaaccacg tctacaaagc aagtggattg atgtgataac atggtggagc
     5041 acgacactct ggtctactcc aaaaatgtca aagatacagt ctcagaagat caaagggcta
     5101 ttgagacttt tcaacaaagg ataatttcgg gaaacctcct cggattccat tgcccagcta
     5161 tctgtcactt catcgaaagg acagtagaaa aggaaggtgg ctcctacaaa tgccatcatt
     5221 gcgataaagg aaaggctatc attcaagatc tctctgccga cagtggtccc aaagatggac
     5281 ccccacccac gaggagcatc gtggaaaaag aagaggttcc aaccacgtct acaaagcaag
     5341 tggattgatg tgacatctcc actgacgtaa gggatgacgc acaatcccac tatccttcgc
     5401 aagacccttc ctctatataa ggaagttcat ttcatttgga gaggacacgc tcgagtataa
     5461 gagctcattt ttacaacaat taccaacaac aacaaacaac aaacaacatt acaattacat
     5521 ttacaattat cgatacaatg ggatttgttc tcttttcaca attgccttca tttcttcttg
     5581 tctctacact tctcttattc ctagtaatat cccactcttg ccgtgcaggt aagtttctgc
     5641 ttctaccttt gatatatata taataattat cattaattag tagtaatata atatttcaaa
     5701 tatttttttc aaaataaaag aatgtagtat atagcaattg cttttctgta gtttataagt
     5761 gtgtatattt taatttataa cttttctaat atatgaccaa aatttgttga tgtgcaggag
     5821 gtcgcaactt aaaagaatta tccatgcttg aaaggcatga aaattggatg gttcatcatg
     5881 gacgtgtata caaagatgat atagaaaaag aacaccgctt caagacattc aaggaaaacg
     5941 ttgagttcat cgaatctttc aacaagaacg gaactcaacg ttataagcta gccgtcaata
     6001 aatatgctga tctgaccact gaggaattca caacatcatt tatggggctc gacacttcat
     6061 tactatccca gcaagaatca acagctacaa caacgtcctt taaatatgat agtgtgactg
     6121 aagtgccgaa tagcatggac tggagaaaga gagggagtgt cacaggagtc aaggatcaag
     6181 gtgtatgtgg atgttgttgg gcattttctg cagttggatc actagaagga gcctacaaaa
     6241 ttgcaacagg caacttgatg gaattctctg aacaggaact tctcgattgc accaccaaca
     6301 attatggctg caacggaggt ttaatgacga atgcattcga ttttatcata gaaaatggtg
     6361 gaatttcaag ggaatcagac tatgaatacc taggtgaaca gtacacatgc agaagccgag
     6421 agaaaacagc agcagtgcaa ataagtagtt ataaagtcgt gcctgaaggt gaaacatcac
     6481 tattacaagc cgtaactaaa cagccagtgt ccattggaat agctgctagc caagatttac
     6541 agttttacgc gggaggaact tatgacggaa actgtgccga tcaaattaac catgctgtaa
     6601 cagcgatagg atatggaact gatgaggaag gtcagaaata ttggatagtg aagaattcat
     6661 gggggagtga ttggggtgag gaaggatata tgagaattgc tagagatgtt ggagttgatg
     6721 gtggccattg tggcattgca aaggttgcgt cgttccctac tgcttgagct tctctagcta
     6781 gagtcgatcg acaagctcga gtttctccat aataatgtgt gagtagttcc cagataaggg
     6841 aattagggtt cctatagggt ttcgctcatg tgttgagcat ataagaaacc cttagtatgt
     6901 atttgtattt gtaaaatact tctatcaata aaatttctaa ttcctaaaac caaaatccag
     6961 tactaaaatc cagatcgctg caagaggatg cacatgtgac cgagggacac gaagtgatcc
     7021 gtttaaacta tcagtgtttg acaggatata ttggcgggta aacctaagag aaaagagcgt
     7081 ttattagaat aatcggatat ttaaaagggc gtgaaaaggt ttatccgttc gtccatttgt
     7141 atgtgccagc
//
