# Supplementary material for: Bioengineering secreted proteases converts divergent Rcr3 orthologs and paralogs into extracellular immune co-receptors
Source: bioRxiv preprint, doi:10.1101/2024.02.14.580413, version 2 (2024-05-23)
Supplement: Dataset S2 [file 580413_file07.zip › S2_Dataset/pJK235-001.gb]

LOCUS       pJK235-001              8838 bp    DNA     circular UNA 29-JAN-2024
DEFINITION  pL2M-P19//2x35S::NtPR1a-P0P1P2P3Improved-1_R5R6.
ACCESSION   urn.local...2czv-ecqffzh
VERSION     urn.local...2czv-ecqffzh
KEYWORDS    .
SOURCE      
  ORGANISM  .
FEATURES             Location/Qualifiers
     misc_feature    1..2785
                     /note="pVS1ori short"
                     /note="Derived using Geneious Prime 2023.1.2 'Annotate
                     from Database' based on nucleotide similarity"
                     /label="pVS1ori short"
     CDS             193..822
                     /note="StaA; similar to IncC2"
                     /codon_start=1
                     /transl_table=11
                     /product="pVS1 partitioning protein"
                     /protein_id="AAD19678.1"
                     /db_xref="GI:4378781"
                     /note="Derived using Geneious Prime 2023.1.2 'Annotate
                     from Database' based on protein similarity"
                     /label="pVS1 partitioning protein CDS"
     CDS             843..1058
                     /note="ORF3; not required for stable maintenance"
                     /codon_start=1
                     /transl_table=11
                     /product="hypothetical protein"
                     /protein_id="AAD19679.1"
                     /db_xref="GI:4378782"
                     /note="Derived using Geneious Prime 2023.1.2 'Annotate
                     from Database' based on protein similarity"
                     /label="hypothetical protein CDS"
     misc_feature    1089..1101
                     /name="KorB box"
                     /note="KorB box"
                     /note="Derived using Geneious Prime 2023.1.2 'Annotate
                     from Database' based on nucleotide similarity"
                     /label="KorB box"
     CDS             1217..2323
                     /note="RepA"
                     /transl_table=11
                     /product="pVS1 replication protein"
                     /protein_id="AAD19680.1"
                     /db_xref="GI:4378783"
                     /note="Derived using Geneious Prime 2023.1.2 'Annotate
                     from Database' based on protein similarity"
                     /label="pVS1 replication protein CDS"
     rep_origin      2389..2583
                     /note="pVS1 origin of replication"
                     /note="Derived using Geneious Prime 2023.1.2 'Annotate
                     from Database' based on nucleotide similarity"
                     /label="pVS1 origin of replication rep origin"
     misc_feature    2389..2396
                     /note="DnaA box"
                     /note="Derived using Geneious Prime 2023.1.2 'Annotate
                     from Database' based on nucleotide similarity"
                     /label="DnaA box"
     repeat_region   2400..2483
                     /note="21 bp repeats"
                     /rpt_type="direct"
                     /note="Derived using Geneious Prime 2023.1.2 'Annotate
                     from Database' based on nucleotide similarity"
                     /label="21 bp repeats repeat region"
     misc_feature    2484..2575
                     /note="AT-rich region"
                     /note="Derived using Geneious Prime 2023.1.2 'Annotate
                     from Database' based on nucleotide similarity"
                     /label="AT-rich region"
     misc_feature    2576..2583
                     /note="DnaA box"
                     /note="Derived using Geneious Prime 2023.1.2 'Annotate
                     from Database' based on nucleotide similarity"
                     /label="DnaA box"
     promoter        2791..2895
                     /gene="bla"
                     /note="AmpR promoter"
                     /note="Derived using Geneious Prime 2023.1.2 'Annotate
                     from Database' based on nucleotide similarity"
                     /label="bla promoter"
     CDS             2896..3690
                     /gene="aphA"
                     /function="kanamycin resistance"
                     /codon_start=1
                     /transl_table=11
                     /product="aminoglycoside 3'-phosphotransferase"
                     /protein_id="ADZ30886.1"
                     /db_xref="GI:325559604"
                     /note="Derived using Geneious Prime 2023.1.2 'Annotate
                     from Database' based on protein similarity"
                     /label="aphA CDS"
     terminator      3691..3838
                     /Note="Beta-lactamase TEM terminator"
                     /note="Derived using Geneious Prime 2023.1.2 'Annotate
                     from Database' based on nucleotide similarity"
                     /label="bla terminator"
     terminator      complement(3840..3878)
                     /name="Tndr"
                     /note="rho independent terminator"
                     /note="Derived using Geneious Prime 2023.1.2 'Annotate
                     from Database' based on nucleotide similarity"
                     /label="Tndr"
     rep_origin      3881..4449
                     /direction="RIGHT"
                     /note="high-copy-number ColE1/pMB1/pBR322/pUC origin of 
                     replication; ori"
                     /note="Derived using Geneious Prime 2023.1.2 'Annotate
                     from Database' based on nucleotide similarity"
                     /label="ori rep origin"
     misc_RNA        3897..4449
                     /name="RNA-II"
                     /note="Derived using Geneious Prime 2023.1.2 'Annotate
                     from Database' based on nucleotide similarity"
                     /label="RNA-II"
     terminator      complement(3898..3931)
                     /name="Tndr"
                     /note="rho independent terminator"
                     /note="Derived using Geneious Prime 2023.1.2 'Annotate
                     from Database' based on nucleotide similarity"
                     /label="Tndr"
     misc_RNA        complement(3900..4007)
                     /name="RNA-I"
                     /note="Derived using Geneious Prime 2023.1.2 'Annotate
                     from Database' based on nucleotide similarity"
                     /label="RNA-I"
     misc_feature    4516..4662
                     /note="LB; left border. Identical to sequence near
                     agrocinopine synthase on Agrobacterium tumefaciens strain
                     1D1460 plasmid pTi1D1460 (CP032929 nucleotides 161,573 -
                     161,719). "
                     /note="Derived using Geneious Prime 2023.1.2 'Annotate
                     from Database' based on nucleotide similarity"
                     /label="LB; left border"
     misc_feature    4585..4609
                     /note="T-DNA left border sequence (Thole et al., (2007)
                     Plant Physiol 145:1211-1219)"
                     /note="Derived using Geneious Prime 2023.1.2 'Annotate
                     from Database' based on nucleotide similarity"
                     /label="misc"
     terminator      complement(4701..5408)
                     /note="OCS terminator"
                     /note="octopine synthase terminator"
                     /note="Derived using Geneious Prime 2023.1.2 'Annotate
                     from Database' based on nucleotide similarity"
                     /label="OCS terminator"
     CDS             complement(5416..5934)
                     /gene="p19"
                     /note="Tombusvirus RNA silencing suppressor 19 kDa
                     protein; similar to CAC01277.1; characterized in PubMed ID
                     18944038"
                     /codon_start=1
                     /transl_table=11
                     /product="RNA silencing suppressor 19 kDa protein"
                     /protein_id="AIN46664.1"
                     /db_xref="GI:684152027"
                     /note="Derived using Geneious Prime 2023.1.2 'Annotate
                     from Database' based on protein similarity"
                     /label="p19 CDS"
     promoter        complement(5939..6319)
                     /note="mas1'-2' mannopine synthase promoter; mas2' drives
                     MCS2 ORF; mas1' truncated by 96 nt; enhancer elements,
                     TATA box, and start codon missing"
                     /note="Derived using Geneious Prime 2023.1.2 'Annotate
                     from Database' based on nucleotide similarity"
                     /label="truncated MAS promoter"
     promoter        6359..7102
                     /note="Double CaMV 35S"
                     /note="Derived using Geneious Prime 2023.1.2 'Annotate
                     from Database' based on nucleotide similarity"
                     /label="2x35S pro (Plant Parts Kit)"
     misc_feature    7135..7189
                     /note="TMV Omega; translational enhancer from the tobacco
                     mosaic virus 5'-leader sequence (Gallie et al., 1988)"
                     /note="Derived using Geneious Prime 2023.1.2 'Annotate
                     from Database' based on nucleotide similarity"
                     /label="TMV Omega (Plant parts kit)"
     sig_peptide     7197..7286
                     /peptide="MGFVLFSQLPSFLLVSTLLLFLVISHSCRA"
                     /note="Derived using Geneious Prime 2023.1.2 'Annotate
                     from Database' based on protein similarity"
                     /label="signal peptide"
     CDS             7197..7286
                     /codon_start=1
                     /transl_table=1
                     /note="Nicotiana tabacum PR1a signal peptide (AA 1 to 30)"
                     /note="Derived using Geneious Prime 2023.1.2 'Annotate
                     from Database' based on protein similarity"
                     /label="NtPR1a SP CDS"
     CDS             join(7287,7477..>7481)
                     /label="GlyGly-Linker"
     intron          7288..7476
                     /Note="Portable intron (PIV2 aka IV2)"
                     /note="Derived using Geneious Prime 2023.1.2 'Annotate
                     from Database' based on nucleotide similarity"
                     /label="PIV2"
     cds             <7482..>7784
                     /label="PIP1 #0"
     CDS             <7785..>7868
                     /label="PIP1 #1"
     CDS             <7869..>7967
                     /label="PIP1 #2"
     CDS             <7968..>8039
                     /gene="pip1"
                     /codon_start=1
                     /product="phytophthora-inhibited protease 1"
                     /protein_id="ABG23376.1"
                     /db_xref="GI:108937128"
                     /label="PIP1 - Part 3"
     Mutation        7971..7973
                     /created_by="User"
                     /modified_by="User"
                     /label="E>N"
     Mutation        7989..7991
                     /created_by="User"
                     /label="V>N"
     CDS             <8040..>8159
                     /label="PIP1 #4"
     CDS             <8160..>8297
                     /label="RCR3 #5"
     CDS             <8298..8426
                     /label="RCR3 #6"
     terminator      8431..8634
                     /note="CaMV poly(A) signal; cauliflower mosaic virus
                     polyadenylation signal"
                     /note="Plant parts kit"
                     /note="Derived using Geneious Prime 2023.1.2 'Annotate
                     from Database' based on nucleotide similarity"
                     /label="35S terminator"
     misc_feature    complement(8680..8834)
                     /note="RB; Right border. Identical to sequence near
                     D-nopaline dehydrogenase on Agrobacterium tumefaciens
                     strain 1D1460 plasmid pTi1D1460 (CP032929 nucleotides
                     186,435 - 186,589). "
                     /note="Derived using Geneious Prime 2023.1.2 'Annotate
                     from Database' based on nucleotide similarity"
                     /label="RB"
     misc_feature    8698..8722
                     /note="T-DNA right border sequence (Thole et al., (2007)
                     Plant Physiol 145:1211-1219)"
                     /note="Derived using Geneious Prime 2023.1.2 'Annotate
                     from Database' based on nucleotide similarity"
                     /label="misc"
ORIGIN      
        1 cgtgcggctg catgaaatcc tggccggttt gtctgatgcc aagctggcgg cctggccggc
       61 cagcttggcc gctgaagaaa ccgagcgccg ccgtctaaaa aggtgatgtg tatttgagta
      121 aaacagcttg cgtcatgcgg tcgctgcgta tatgatgcga tgagtaaata aacaaatacg
      181 caaggggaac gcatgaaggt tatcgctgta cttaaccaga aaggcgggtc aggcaagacg
      241 accatcgcaa cccatctagc ccgcgccctg caactcgccg gggccgatgt tctgttagtc
      301 gattccgatc cccagggcag tgcccgcgat tgggcggccg tgcgggaaga tcaaccgcta
      361 accgttgtcg gcatcgaccg cccgacgatt gaccgcgacg tgaaggccat cggccggcgc
      421 gacttcgtag tgatcgacgg agcgccccag gcggcggact tggctgtgtc cgcgatcaag
      481 gcagccgact tcgtgctgat tccggtgcag ccaagccctt acgacatatg ggccaccgcc
      541 gacctggtgg agctggttaa gcagcgcatt gaggtcacgg atggaaggct acaagcggcc
      601 tttgtcgtgt cgcgggcgat caaaggcacg cgcatcggcg gtgaggttgc cgaggcgctg
      661 gccgggtacg agctgcccat tcttgagtcc cgtatcacgc agcgcgtgag ctacccaggc
      721 actgccgccg ccggcacaac cgttcttgaa tcagaacccg agggcgacgc tgcccgcgag
      781 gtccaggcgc tggccgctga aattaaatca aaactcattt gagttaatga ggtaaagaga
      841 aaatgagcaa aagcacaaac acgctaagtg ccggccgtcc gagcgcacgc agcagcaagg
      901 ctgcaacgtt ggccagcctg gcagacacgc cagccatgaa gcgggtcaac tttcagttgc
      961 cggcggagga tcacaccaag ctgaagatgt acgcggtacg ccaaggcaag accattaccg
     1021 agctgctatc tgaatacatc gcgcagctac cagagtaaat gagcaaatga ataaatgagt
     1081 agatgaattt tagcggctaa aggaggcggc atggaaaatc aagaacaacc aggcaccgac
     1141 gccgtggaat gccccatgtg tggaggaacg ggcggttggc caggcgtaag cggctgggtt
     1201 gtctgccggc cctgcaatgg cactggaacc cccaagcccg aggaatcggc gtgacggtcg
     1261 caaaccatcc ggcccggtac aaatcggcgc ggcgctgggt gatgacctgg tggagaagtt
     1321 gaaggccgcg caggccgccc agcggcaacg catcgaggca gaagcacgcc ccggtgaatc
     1381 gtggcaagcg gccgctgatc gaatccgcaa agaatcccgg caaccgccgg cagccggtgc
     1441 gccgtcgatt aggaagccgc ccaagggcga cgagcaacca gattttttcg ttccgatgct
     1501 ctatgacgtg ggcacccgcg atagtcgcag catcatggac gtggccgttt tccgtctgtc
     1561 gaagcgtgac cgacgagctg gcgaggtgat ccgctacgag cttccagacg ggcacgtaga
     1621 ggtttccgca gggccggccg gcatggccag tgtgtgggat tacgacctgg tactgatggc
     1681 ggtttcccat ctaaccgaat ccatgaaccg ataccgggaa gggaagggag acaagcccgg
     1741 ccgcgtgttc cgtccacacg ttgcggacgt actcaagttc tgccggcgag ccgatggcgg
     1801 aaagcagaaa gacgacctgg tagaaacctg cattcggtta aacaccacgc acgttgccat
     1861 gcagcgtacg aagaaggcca agaacggccg cctggtgacg gtatccgagg gtgaagcctt
     1921 gattagccgc tacaagatcg taaagagcga aaccgggcgg ccggagtaca tcgagatcga
     1981 gctagctgat tggatgtacc gcgagatcac agaaggcaag aacccggacg tgctgacggt
     2041 tcaccccgat tactttttga tcgatcccgg catcggccgt tttctctacc gcctggcacg
     2101 ccgcgccgca ggcaaggcag aagccagatg gttgttcaag acgatctacg aacgcagtgg
     2161 cagcgccgga gagttcaaga agttctgttt caccgtgcgc aagctgatcg ggtcaaatga
     2221 cctgccggag tacgatttga aggaggaggc ggggcaggct ggcccgatcc tagtcatgcg
     2281 ctaccgcaac ctgatcgagg gcgaagcatc cgccggttcc taatgtacgg agcagatgct
     2341 agggcaaatt gccctagcag gggaaaaagg tcgaaaaagc ttctttcctg tggatagcac
     2401 gtacattggg aacccaaagc cgtacattgg gaaccggaac ccgtacattg ggaacccaaa
     2461 gccgtacatt gggaaccggt cacacatgta agtgactgat ataaaagaga aaaaaggcga
     2521 tttttccgcc taaaactctt taaaacttat taaaactctt aaaacccgcc tggcctgtgc
     2581 ataactgtct ggccagcgca cagccgaaca gctgcaaaaa gcgcctaccc ttcggtcgct
     2641 gcgctcccta cgccccgccg cttcgcgtcg gcctatcgcg gccgctggcc gctcaaaaat
     2701 ggctggccta cggccaggca atctaccagg gcgcggacaa gccgcgccgt cgccactcga
     2761 ccgccggcgc ccacatcaag gctccgagtg cgcggaaccc ctatttgttt atttttctaa
     2821 atacattcaa atatgtatcc gctcatgaga caataaccct gataaatgct tcaataatat
     2881 tgaaaaagga agagtatggc taaaatgaga atatcaccgg aattgaaaaa actgatcgaa
     2941 aaataccgct gcgtaaaaga tacggaagga atgtctcctg ctaaggtata taagctggtg
     3001 ggagaaaatg aaaacctata tttaaaaatg acggacagcc ggtataaagg gaccacctat
     3061 gatgtggaac gggaaaagga catgatgcta tggctggaag gaaagctgcc tgttccaaag
     3121 gtcctgcact ttgaacggca tgatggctgg agcaatctgc tcatgagtga ggccgatggc
     3181 gtcctttgct cggaagagta tgaagatgaa caaagccctg aaaagattat cgagctgtat
     3241 gcggagtgca tcaggctctt tcactccatc gacatatcgg attgtcccta tacgaatagc
     3301 ttagacagcc gcttagccga attggattac ttactgaata acgatctggc cgatgtggat
     3361 tgcgaaaact gggaagagga cactccattt aaagatccgc gcgagctgta tgatttttta
     3421 aagacggaaa agcccgaaga ggaacttgtc ttttcccacg gcgacctggg agacagcaac
     3481 atctttgtga aagatggcaa agtaagtggc tttattgatc ttgggagaag cggcagggcg
     3541 gacaagtggt atgacattgc cttctgcgtc cggtcgctca gggaggatat cggggaagaa
     3601 cagtatgtcg agctattttt tgacttactg gggatcaagc ctgattggga gaaaataaaa
     3661 tattatattt tactggatga attgttttag ctgtcagacc aagtttactc atatatactt
     3721 tagattgatt taaaacttca tttttaattt aaaaggatct aggtgaagat cctttttgat
     3781 aatctcatga ccaaaatccc ttaacgtgag ttttcgttcc actgagcgtc agaccccgta
     3841 gaaaagatca aaggatcttc ttgagatcct ttttttctgc gcgtaatctg ctgcttgcaa
     3901 acaaaaaaac caccgctacc agcggtggtt tgtttgccgg atcaagagct accaactctt
     3961 tttccgaagg taactggctt cagcagagcg cagataccaa atactgttct tctagtgtag
     4021 ccgtagttag gccaccactt caagaactct gtagcaccgc ctacatacct cgctctgcta
     4081 atcctgttac cagtggctgc tgccagtggc gataagtcgt gtcttaccgg gttggactca
     4141 agacgatagt taccggataa ggcgcagcgg tcgggctgaa cggggggttc gtgcacacag
     4201 cccagcttgg agcgaacgac ctacaccgaa ctgagatacc tacagcgtga gctatgagaa
     4261 agcgccacgc ttcccgaagg gagaaaggcg gacaggtatc cggtaagcgg cagggtcgga
     4321 acaggagagc gcacgaggga gcttccaggg ggaaacgcct ggtatcttta tagtcctgtc
     4381 gggtttcgcc acctctgact tgagcgtcga tttttgtgat gctcgtcagg ggggcggagc
     4441 ctatggaaaa acgccagcaa cgcggccttt ttacggttcc tgctcggatc tgttggaccg
     4501 gacagtagtc atggttgatg ggctgcctgt atcgagtggt gattttgtgc cgagctgccg
     4561 gtcggggagc tgttggctgg ctggtggcag gatatattgt ggtgtaaaca aattgacgct
     4621 tagacaactt aataacacat tgcggacgtt tttaatgtac tggggttgaa cactctgtgc
     4681 cgaattcgga tccagcggtc ctgctgagcc tcgacatgtt gtcgcaaaat tcgccctgga
     4741 cccgcccaac gatttgtcgt cactgtcaag gtttgacctg cacttcattt ggggcccaca
     4801 tacaccaaaa aaatgctgca taattctcgg ggcagcaagt cggttacccg gccgccgtgc
     4861 tggaccgggt tgaatggtgc ccgtaacttt cggtagagcg gacggccaat actcaacttc
     4921 aaggaatctc acccatgcgc gccggcgggg aaccggagtt cccttcagtg agcgttatta
     4981 gttcgccgct cggtgtgtcg tagatactag cccctggggc acttttgaaa tttgaataag
     5041 atttatgtaa tcagtctttt aggtttgacc ggttctgccg ctttttttaa aattggattt
     5101 gtaataataa aacgcaattg tttgttattg tggcgctcta tcatagatgt cgctataaac
     5161 ctattcagca caatatattg ttttcatttt aatattgtac atataagtag tagggtacaa
     5221 tcagtaaatt gaacggagaa tattattcat aaaaatacga tagtaacggg tgatatattc
     5281 attagaatga accgaaaccg gcggtaagga tctgagctac acatgctcag gttttttaca
     5341 acgtgcacaa cagaattgaa agcaaatatc atgcgatcat aggcttctcg catatctcat
     5401 taaagcagga caagcttact cgctttcttt ttcgaaagtt tgagtacctt cagggcatcc
     5461 tcttgataca ttactttcca cttcgattgg ggcaagctgt agcagttctt gcttagaccg
     5521 aattgccatc tcacagagat gctgaagagt tcgcgaccct ccagaaacgg tgatactaac
     5581 tcctcgaaac cgaatactat aggtacatcc gatctggtcg aaaccgaaaa atcgagatgc
     5641 tgcatagtta accgaatctc ccgtccaaga tccaaggact ctgtgcagtg aagcttccgt
     5701 cctgtcgtat ctgagatatc tcttaaatac aactttcccg aaaccccagc tttccttgaa
     5761 accaagggga ttatcttgat tcgaattcgt ctcatcgtta tgtagccgcc actcagtcca
     5821 actcggactt tcgtcaggaa gtttgaaggg agaagtggta cctcctgatc ctccatccca
     5881 acgttcactg ttagcttgtt ccctagcgtc gtttccttgt atagctcgtt ccatcattcg
     5941 atttggtgta tcgagattgg ttatgaaatt cagatgctag tgtaatgtat tggtaatttg
     6001 ggaagatata ataggaagca aggctattta tccatttctg aaaaggcgaa atggcgtcac
     6061 cgcgagcgtc acgcgcattc cgttcttgct gtaaagcgtt gtttggtaca cttttgacta
     6121 gcgaggcttg gcgtgtcagc gtatctattc aaaagtcgtt aatggctgcg gatcaagaaa
     6181 aagttggaat agaaacagaa tacccgcgaa attcaggccc ggttgccatg tcctacacgc
     6241 cgaaataaac gaccaaatta gtagaaaaat aaaaactgac taggatactt acgtcacgtc
     6301 ttgcgcactg atttgaaaaa tctcaatata aactccgcaa gaattcaagc ttggaggtca
     6361 acatggtgga gcacgacact ctggtctact ccaaaaatgt caaagataca gtctcagaag
     6421 atcaaagggc tattgagact tttcaacaaa ggataatttc gggaaacctc ctcggattcc
     6481 attgcccagc tatctgtcac ttcatcgaaa ggacagtaga aaaggaaggt ggctcctaca
     6541 aatgccatca ttgcgataaa ggaaaggcta tcattcaaga tctctctgcc gacagtggtc
     6601 ccaaagatgg acccccaccc acgaggagca tcgtggaaaa agaagaggtt ccaaccacgt
     6661 ctacaaagca agtggattga tgtgataaca tggtggagca cgacactctg gtctactcca
     6721 aaaatgtcaa agatacagtc tcagaagatc aaagggctat tgagactttt caacaaagga
     6781 taatttcggg aaacctcctc ggattccatt gcccagctat ctgtcacttc atcgaaagga
     6841 cagtagaaaa ggaaggtggc tcctacaaat gccatcattg cgataaagga aaggctatca
     6901 ttcaagatct ctctgccgac agtggtccca aagatggacc cccacccacg aggagcatcg
     6961 tggaaaaaga agaggttcca accacgtcta caaagcaagt ggattgatgt gacatctcca
     7021 ctgacgtaag ggatgacgca caatcccact atccttcgca agacccttcc tctatataag
     7081 gaagttcatt tcatttggag aggacacgct cgagtataag agctcatttt tacaacaatt
     7141 accaacaaca acaaacaaca aacaacatta caattacatt tacaattatc gatacaatgg
     7201 gatttgttct cttttcacaa ttgccttcat ttcttcttgt ctctacactt ctcttattcc
     7261 tagtaatatc ccactcttgc cgtgcaggta agtttctgct tctacctttg atatatatat
     7321 aataattatc attaattagt agtaatataa tatttcaaat atttttttca aaataaaaga
     7381 atgtagtata tagcaattgc ttttctgtag tttataagtg tgtatatttt aatttataac
     7441 ttttctaata tatgaccaaa atttgttgat gtgcaggagg tcgcaactta aaagaattat
     7501 ccatgcttga aaggcatgaa aattggatgg ttcatcatgg acgtgtatac aaagatgata
     7561 tagaaaaaga acaccgcttc aagacattca aggaaaacgt tgagttcatc gaatctttca
     7621 acaagaacgg aactcaacgt tataagctag ccgtcaataa atatgctgat ctgaccactg
     7681 aggaattcac aacatcattt atggggctcg acacttcatt actatcccag caagaatcaa
     7741 cagctacaac aacgtccttt aaatatgata gtgtgactga agtgccgaat agcatggact
     7801 ggagaaagag agggagtgtc acaggagtca aggatcaagg tgtatgtgga tgttgttggg
     7861 cattttctgc ggccgcggct atagaaggag catatcaaat tgcaaacaac gaactaatct
     7921 ctctttcaga gcaacaacta ttggattgct ctacgcagaa caaaggctgc aatggcggac
     7981 taatgactaa tgcttacgac ttcttacttc agaacggcgg cattaccaca gagactaact
     8041 atccttatga agaagctcaa aatgtttgca agaccgaaca accagcagca gttactatca
     8101 atggctacga agtcgtacca tctgacgagt catcgttgtt gaaagctgta gtgaatcagc
     8161 cagtgtccat tggaatagct gctagccaag atttacagtt ttacgcggga ggaacttatg
     8221 acggaaactg tgccgatcaa attaaccatg ctgtaacagc gataggatat ggaactgatg
     8281 aggaaggtca gaaatattgg ttgttgaaga attcatgggg aacaagttgg ggcgagaatg
     8341 ggtttatgaa aattataaga gattctgggg atccttcagg tctttgtgat atcgcaaaga
     8401 tgtcatctta tccaaacata gcatgagctt ctctagctag agtcgatcga caagctcgag
     8461 tttctccata ataatgtgtg agtagttccc agataaggga attagggttc ctatagggtt
     8521 tcgctcatgt gttgagcata taagaaaccc ttagtatgta tttgtatttg taaaatactt
     8581 ctatcaataa aatttctaat tcctaaaacc aaaatccagt actaaaatcc agatcgctac
     8641 tagaggatgc acatgtgacc gagggacacg aagtgatccg tttaaactat cagtgtttga
     8701 caggatatat tggcgggtaa acctaagaga aaagagcgtt tattagaata atcggatatt
     8761 taaaagggcg tgaaaaggtt tatccgttcg tccatttgta tgtgcatgcc aaccacaggg
     8821 ttcccctcgg gagtcagc
//
