# Supplementary material for: Bioengineering secreted proteases converts divergent Rcr3 orthologs and paralogs into extracellular immune co-receptors
Source: bioRxiv preprint, doi:10.1101/2024.02.14.580413, version 2 (2024-05-23)
Supplement: Dataset S2 [file 580413_file07.zip › S2_Dataset/pJK235-097.gb]

LOCUS       pJK235-097              8844 bp    DNA     circular UNA 29-JAN-2024
DEFINITION  pL2M-P19//2x35S::NtPR1a-P0P1P2P4R5R6_-N-.
ACCESSION   urn.local...2d16-ecqffzt
VERSION     urn.local...2d16-ecqffzt
KEYWORDS    .
SOURCE      
  ORGANISM  .
FEATURES             Location/Qualifiers
     misc_feature    1..2785
                     /note="pVS1ori short"
                     /note="Derived using Geneious Prime 2023.1.2 'Annotate
                     from Database' based on nucleotide similarity"
                     /label="pVS1ori short"
     CDS             193..822
                     /note="StaA; similar to IncC2"
                     /codon_start=1
                     /transl_table=11
                     /product="pVS1 partitioning protein"
                     /protein_id="AAD19678.1"
                     /db_xref="GI:4378781"
                     /note="Derived using Geneious Prime 2023.1.2 'Annotate
                     from Database' based on protein similarity"
                     /label="pVS1 partitioning protein CDS"
     CDS             843..1058
                     /note="ORF3; not required for stable maintenance"
                     /codon_start=1
                     /transl_table=11
                     /product="hypothetical protein"
                     /protein_id="AAD19679.1"
                     /db_xref="GI:4378782"
                     /note="Derived using Geneious Prime 2023.1.2 'Annotate
                     from Database' based on protein similarity"
                     /label="hypothetical protein CDS"
     misc_feature    1089..1101
                     /name="KorB box"
                     /note="KorB box"
                     /note="Derived using Geneious Prime 2023.1.2 'Annotate
                     from Database' based on nucleotide similarity"
                     /label="KorB box"
     CDS             1217..2323
                     /note="RepA"
                     /transl_table=11
                     /product="pVS1 replication protein"
                     /protein_id="AAD19680.1"
                     /db_xref="GI:4378783"
                     /note="Derived using Geneious Prime 2023.1.2 'Annotate
                     from Database' based on protein similarity"
                     /label="pVS1 replication protein CDS"
     rep_origin      2389..2583
                     /note="pVS1 origin of replication"
                     /note="Derived using Geneious Prime 2023.1.2 'Annotate
                     from Database' based on nucleotide similarity"
                     /label="pVS1 origin of replication rep origin"
     misc_feature    2389..2396
                     /note="DnaA box"
                     /note="Derived using Geneious Prime 2023.1.2 'Annotate
                     from Database' based on nucleotide similarity"
                     /label="DnaA box"
     repeat_region   2400..2483
                     /note="21 bp repeats"
                     /rpt_type="direct"
                     /note="Derived using Geneious Prime 2023.1.2 'Annotate
                     from Database' based on nucleotide similarity"
                     /label="21 bp repeats repeat region"
     misc_feature    2484..2575
                     /note="AT-rich region"
                     /note="Derived using Geneious Prime 2023.1.2 'Annotate
                     from Database' based on nucleotide similarity"
                     /label="AT-rich region"
     misc_feature    2576..2583
                     /note="DnaA box"
                     /note="Derived using Geneious Prime 2023.1.2 'Annotate
                     from Database' based on nucleotide similarity"
                     /label="DnaA box"
     promoter        2791..2895
                     /gene="bla"
                     /note="AmpR promoter"
                     /note="Derived using Geneious Prime 2023.1.2 'Annotate
                     from Database' based on nucleotide similarity"
                     /label="bla promoter"
     CDS             2896..3690
                     /gene="aphA"
                     /function="kanamycin resistance"
                     /codon_start=1
                     /transl_table=11
                     /product="aminoglycoside 3'-phosphotransferase"
                     /protein_id="ADZ30886.1"
                     /db_xref="GI:325559604"
                     /note="Derived using Geneious Prime 2023.1.2 'Annotate
                     from Database' based on protein similarity"
                     /label="aphA CDS"
     terminator      3691..3838
                     /Note="Beta-lactamase TEM terminator"
                     /note="Derived using Geneious Prime 2023.1.2 'Annotate
                     from Database' based on nucleotide similarity"
                     /label="bla terminator"
     terminator      complement(3840..3878)
                     /name="Tndr"
                     /note="rho independent terminator"
                     /note="Derived using Geneious Prime 2023.1.2 'Annotate
                     from Database' based on nucleotide similarity"
                     /label="Tndr"
     rep_origin      3881..4449
                     /direction="RIGHT"
                     /note="high-copy-number ColE1/pMB1/pBR322/pUC origin of 
                     replication; ori"
                     /note="Derived using Geneious Prime 2023.1.2 'Annotate
                     from Database' based on nucleotide similarity"
                     /label="ori rep origin"
     misc_RNA        3897..4449
                     /name="RNA-II"
                     /note="Derived using Geneious Prime 2023.1.2 'Annotate
                     from Database' based on nucleotide similarity"
                     /label="RNA-II"
     terminator      complement(3898..3931)
                     /name="Tndr"
                     /note="rho independent terminator"
                     /note="Derived using Geneious Prime 2023.1.2 'Annotate
                     from Database' based on nucleotide similarity"
                     /label="Tndr"
     misc_RNA        complement(3900..4007)
                     /name="RNA-I"
                     /note="Derived using Geneious Prime 2023.1.2 'Annotate
                     from Database' based on nucleotide similarity"
                     /label="RNA-I"
     misc_feature    4516..4662
                     /note="LB; left border. Identical to sequence near
                     agrocinopine synthase on Agrobacterium tumefaciens strain
                     1D1460 plasmid pTi1D1460 (CP032929 nucleotides 161,573 -
                     161,719). "
                     /note="Derived using Geneious Prime 2023.1.2 'Annotate
                     from Database' based on nucleotide similarity"
                     /label="LB; left border"
     misc_feature    4585..4609
                     /note="T-DNA left border sequence (Thole et al., (2007)
                     Plant Physiol 145:1211-1219)"
                     /note="Derived using Geneious Prime 2023.1.2 'Annotate
                     from Database' based on nucleotide similarity"
                     /label="misc"
     terminator      complement(4701..5408)
                     /note="OCS terminator"
                     /note="octopine synthase terminator"
                     /note="Derived using Geneious Prime 2023.1.2 'Annotate
                     from Database' based on nucleotide similarity"
                     /label="OCS terminator"
     CDS             complement(5416..5934)
                     /gene="p19"
                     /note="Tombusvirus RNA silencing suppressor 19 kDa
                     protein; similar to CAC01277.1; characterized in PubMed ID
                     18944038"
                     /codon_start=1
                     /transl_table=11
                     /product="RNA silencing suppressor 19 kDa protein"
                     /protein_id="AIN46664.1"
                     /db_xref="GI:684152027"
                     /note="Derived using Geneious Prime 2023.1.2 'Annotate
                     from Database' based on protein similarity"
                     /label="p19 CDS"
     promoter        complement(5939..6319)
                     /note="mas1'-2' mannopine synthase promoter; mas2' drives
                     MCS2 ORF; mas1' truncated by 96 nt; enhancer elements,
                     TATA box, and start codon missing"
                     /note="Derived using Geneious Prime 2023.1.2 'Annotate
                     from Database' based on nucleotide similarity"
                     /label="truncated MAS promoter"
     promoter        6359..7102
                     /note="Double CaMV 35S"
                     /note="Derived using Geneious Prime 2023.1.2 'Annotate
                     from Database' based on nucleotide similarity"
                     /label="2x35S pro (Plant Parts Kit)"
     misc_feature    7135..7189
                     /note="TMV Omega; translational enhancer from the tobacco
                     mosaic virus 5'-leader sequence (Gallie et al., 1988)"
                     /note="Derived using Geneious Prime 2023.1.2 'Annotate
                     from Database' based on nucleotide similarity"
                     /label="TMV Omega (Plant parts kit)"
     sig_peptide     7197..7286
                     /peptide="MGFVLFSQLPSFLLVSTLLLFLVISHSCRA"
                     /note="Derived using Geneious Prime 2023.1.2 'Annotate
                     from Database' based on protein similarity"
                     /label="signal peptide"
     CDS             7197..7286
                     /codon_start=1
                     /transl_table=1
                     /note="Nicotiana tabacum PR1a signal peptide (AA 1 to 30)"
                     /note="Derived using Geneious Prime 2023.1.2 'Annotate
                     from Database' based on protein similarity"
                     /label="NtPR1a SP CDS"
     CDS             join(7287,7477..>7481)
                     /label="GlyGly-Linker"
     intron          7288..7476
                     /Note="Portable intron (PIV2 aka IV2)"
                     /note="Derived using Geneious Prime 2023.1.2 'Annotate
                     from Database' based on nucleotide similarity"
                     /label="PIV2"
     cds             <7482..>7784
                     /label="PIP1 #0"
     cds             <7785..>7868
                     /label="PIP1 #1"
     cds             <7869..>7967
                     /label="PIP1 #2"
     CDS             <7968..>8045
                     /label="PIP1 #3"
     mutation        7989..7991
                     /created_by="User"
                     /modified_by="Jiorgos Kourelis"
                     /label="V"
     cds             <8046..>8165
                     /label="PIP1 #4"
     cds             <8166..>8303
                     /label="RCR3 #5"
     cds             <8304..8432
                     /label="RCR3 #6"
     terminator      8437..8640
                     /note="CaMV poly(A) signal; cauliflower mosaic virus
                     polyadenylation signal"
                     /note="Plant parts kit"
                     /note="Derived using Geneious Prime 2023.1.2 'Annotate
                     from Database' based on nucleotide similarity"
                     /label="35S terminator"
     misc_feature    complement(8686..8840)
                     /note="RB; Right border. Identical to sequence near
                     D-nopaline dehydrogenase on Agrobacterium tumefaciens
                     strain 1D1460 plasmid pTi1D1460 (CP032929 nucleotides
                     186,435 - 186,589). "
                     /note="Derived using Geneious Prime 2023.1.2 'Annotate
                     from Database' based on nucleotide similarity"
                     /label="RB"
     misc_feature    8704..8728
                     /note="T-DNA right border sequence (Thole et al., (2007)
                     Plant Physiol 145:1211-1219)"
                     /note="Derived using Geneious Prime 2023.1.2 'Annotate
                     from Database' based on nucleotide similarity"
                     /label="misc"
ORIGIN      
        1 cgtgcggctg catgaaatcc tggccggttt gtctgatgcc aagctggcgg cctggccggc
       61 cagcttggcc gctgaagaaa ccgagcgccg ccgtctaaaa aggtgatgtg tatttgagta
      121 aaacagcttg cgtcatgcgg tcgctgcgta tatgatgcga tgagtaaata aacaaatacg
      181 caaggggaac gcatgaaggt tatcgctgta cttaaccaga aaggcgggtc aggcaagacg
      241 accatcgcaa cccatctagc ccgcgccctg caactcgccg gggccgatgt tctgttagtc
      301 gattccgatc cccagggcag tgcccgcgat tgggcggccg tgcgggaaga tcaaccgcta
      361 accgttgtcg gcatcgaccg cccgacgatt gaccgcgacg tgaaggccat cggccggcgc
      421 gacttcgtag tgatcgacgg agcgccccag gcggcggact tggctgtgtc cgcgatcaag
      481 gcagccgact tcgtgctgat tccggtgcag ccaagccctt acgacatatg ggccaccgcc
      541 gacctggtgg agctggttaa gcagcgcatt gaggtcacgg atggaaggct acaagcggcc
      601 tttgtcgtgt cgcgggcgat caaaggcacg cgcatcggcg gtgaggttgc cgaggcgctg
      661 gccgggtacg agctgcccat tcttgagtcc cgtatcacgc agcgcgtgag ctacccaggc
      721 actgccgccg ccggcacaac cgttcttgaa tcagaacccg agggcgacgc tgcccgcgag
      781 gtccaggcgc tggccgctga aattaaatca aaactcattt gagttaatga ggtaaagaga
      841 aaatgagcaa aagcacaaac acgctaagtg ccggccgtcc gagcgcacgc agcagcaagg
      901 ctgcaacgtt ggccagcctg gcagacacgc cagccatgaa gcgggtcaac tttcagttgc
      961 cggcggagga tcacaccaag ctgaagatgt acgcggtacg ccaaggcaag accattaccg
     1021 agctgctatc tgaatacatc gcgcagctac cagagtaaat gagcaaatga ataaatgagt
     1081 agatgaattt tagcggctaa aggaggcggc atggaaaatc aagaacaacc aggcaccgac
     1141 gccgtggaat gccccatgtg tggaggaacg ggcggttggc caggcgtaag cggctgggtt
     1201 gtctgccggc cctgcaatgg cactggaacc cccaagcccg aggaatcggc gtgacggtcg
     1261 caaaccatcc ggcccggtac aaatcggcgc ggcgctgggt gatgacctgg tggagaagtt
     1321 gaaggccgcg caggccgccc agcggcaacg catcgaggca gaagcacgcc ccggtgaatc
     1381 gtggcaagcg gccgctgatc gaatccgcaa agaatcccgg caaccgccgg cagccggtgc
     1441 gccgtcgatt aggaagccgc ccaagggcga cgagcaacca gattttttcg ttccgatgct
     1501 ctatgacgtg ggcacccgcg atagtcgcag catcatggac gtggccgttt tccgtctgtc
     1561 gaagcgtgac cgacgagctg gcgaggtgat ccgctacgag cttccagacg ggcacgtaga
     1621 ggtttccgca gggccggccg gcatggccag tgtgtgggat tacgacctgg tactgatggc
     1681 ggtttcccat ctaaccgaat ccatgaaccg ataccgggaa gggaagggag acaagcccgg
     1741 ccgcgtgttc cgtccacacg ttgcggacgt actcaagttc tgccggcgag ccgatggcgg
     1801 aaagcagaaa gacgacctgg tagaaacctg cattcggtta aacaccacgc acgttgccat
     1861 gcagcgtacg aagaaggcca agaacggccg cctggtgacg gtatccgagg gtgaagcctt
     1921 gattagccgc tacaagatcg taaagagcga aaccgggcgg ccggagtaca tcgagatcga
     1981 gctagctgat tggatgtacc gcgagatcac agaaggcaag aacccggacg tgctgacggt
     2041 tcaccccgat tactttttga tcgatcccgg catcggccgt tttctctacc gcctggcacg
     2101 ccgcgccgca ggcaaggcag aagccagatg gttgttcaag acgatctacg aacgcagtgg
     2161 cagcgccgga gagttcaaga agttctgttt caccgtgcgc aagctgatcg ggtcaaatga
     2221 cctgccggag tacgatttga aggaggaggc ggggcaggct ggcccgatcc tagtcatgcg
     2281 ctaccgcaac ctgatcgagg gcgaagcatc cgccggttcc taatgtacgg agcagatgct
     2341 agggcaaatt gccctagcag gggaaaaagg tcgaaaaagc ttctttcctg tggatagcac
     2401 gtacattggg aacccaaagc cgtacattgg gaaccggaac ccgtacattg ggaacccaaa
     2461 gccgtacatt gggaaccggt cacacatgta agtgactgat ataaaagaga aaaaaggcga
     2521 tttttccgcc taaaactctt taaaacttat taaaactctt aaaacccgcc tggcctgtgc
     2581 ataactgtct ggccagcgca cagccgaaca gctgcaaaaa gcgcctaccc ttcggtcgct
     2641 gcgctcccta cgccccgccg cttcgcgtcg gcctatcgcg gccgctggcc gctcaaaaat
     2701 ggctggccta cggccaggca atctaccagg gcgcggacaa gccgcgccgt cgccactcga
     2761 ccgccggcgc ccacatcaag gctccgagtg cgcggaaccc ctatttgttt atttttctaa
     2821 atacattcaa atatgtatcc gctcatgaga caataaccct gataaatgct tcaataatat
     2881 tgaaaaagga agagtatggc taaaatgaga atatcaccgg aattgaaaaa actgatcgaa
     2941 aaataccgct gcgtaaaaga tacggaagga atgtctcctg ctaaggtata taagctggtg
     3001 ggagaaaatg aaaacctata tttaaaaatg acggacagcc ggtataaagg gaccacctat
     3061 gatgtggaac gggaaaagga catgatgcta tggctggaag gaaagctgcc tgttccaaag
     3121 gtcctgcact ttgaacggca tgatggctgg agcaatctgc tcatgagtga ggccgatggc
     3181 gtcctttgct cggaagagta tgaagatgaa caaagccctg aaaagattat cgagctgtat
     3241 gcggagtgca tcaggctctt tcactccatc gacatatcgg attgtcccta tacgaatagc
     3301 ttagacagcc gcttagccga attggattac ttactgaata acgatctggc cgatgtggat
     3361 tgcgaaaact gggaagagga cactccattt aaagatccgc gcgagctgta tgatttttta
     3421 aagacggaaa agcccgaaga ggaacttgtc ttttcccacg gcgacctggg agacagcaac
     3481 atctttgtga aagatggcaa agtaagtggc tttattgatc ttgggagaag cggcagggcg
     3541 gacaagtggt atgacattgc cttctgcgtc cggtcgctca gggaggatat cggggaagaa
     3601 cagtatgtcg agctattttt tgacttactg gggatcaagc ctgattggga gaaaataaaa
     3661 tattatattt tactggatga attgttttag ctgtcagacc aagtttactc atatatactt
     3721 tagattgatt taaaacttca tttttaattt aaaaggatct aggtgaagat cctttttgat
     3781 aatctcatga ccaaaatccc ttaacgtgag ttttcgttcc actgagcgtc agaccccgta
     3841 gaaaagatca aaggatcttc ttgagatcct ttttttctgc gcgtaatctg ctgcttgcaa
     3901 acaaaaaaac caccgctacc agcggtggtt tgtttgccgg atcaagagct accaactctt
     3961 tttccgaagg taactggctt cagcagagcg cagataccaa atactgttct tctagtgtag
     4021 ccgtagttag gccaccactt caagaactct gtagcaccgc ctacatacct cgctctgcta
     4081 atcctgttac cagtggctgc tgccagtggc gataagtcgt gtcttaccgg gttggactca
     4141 agacgatagt taccggataa ggcgcagcgg tcgggctgaa cggggggttc gtgcacacag
     4201 cccagcttgg agcgaacgac ctacaccgaa ctgagatacc tacagcgtga gctatgagaa
     4261 agcgccacgc ttcccgaagg gagaaaggcg gacaggtatc cggtaagcgg cagggtcgga
     4321 acaggagagc gcacgaggga gcttccaggg ggaaacgcct ggtatcttta tagtcctgtc
     4381 gggtttcgcc acctctgact tgagcgtcga tttttgtgat gctcgtcagg ggggcggagc
     4441 ctatggaaaa acgccagcaa cgcggccttt ttacggttcc tgctcggatc tgttggaccg
     4501 gacagtagtc atggttgatg ggctgcctgt atcgagtggt gattttgtgc cgagctgccg
     4561 gtcggggagc tgttggctgg ctggtggcag gatatattgt ggtgtaaaca aattgacgct
     4621 tagacaactt aataacacat tgcggacgtt tttaatgtac tggggttgaa cactctgtgc
     4681 cgaattcgga tccagcggtc ctgctgagcc tcgacatgtt gtcgcaaaat tcgccctgga
     4741 cccgcccaac gatttgtcgt cactgtcaag gtttgacctg cacttcattt ggggcccaca
     4801 tacaccaaaa aaatgctgca taattctcgg ggcagcaagt cggttacccg gccgccgtgc
     4861 tggaccgggt tgaatggtgc ccgtaacttt cggtagagcg gacggccaat actcaacttc
     4921 aaggaatctc acccatgcgc gccggcgggg aaccggagtt cccttcagtg agcgttatta
     4981 gttcgccgct cggtgtgtcg tagatactag cccctggggc acttttgaaa tttgaataag
     5041 atttatgtaa tcagtctttt aggtttgacc ggttctgccg ctttttttaa aattggattt
     5101 gtaataataa aacgcaattg tttgttattg tggcgctcta tcatagatgt cgctataaac
     5161 ctattcagca caatatattg ttttcatttt aatattgtac atataagtag tagggtacaa
     5221 tcagtaaatt gaacggagaa tattattcat aaaaatacga tagtaacggg tgatatattc
     5281 attagaatga accgaaaccg gcggtaagga tctgagctac acatgctcag gttttttaca
     5341 acgtgcacaa cagaattgaa agcaaatatc atgcgatcat aggcttctcg catatctcat
     5401 taaagcagga caagcttact cgctttcttt ttcgaaagtt tgagtacctt cagggcatcc
     5461 tcttgataca ttactttcca cttcgattgg ggcaagctgt agcagttctt gcttagaccg
     5521 aattgccatc tcacagagat gctgaagagt tcgcgaccct ccagaaacgg tgatactaac
     5581 tcctcgaaac cgaatactat aggtacatcc gatctggtcg aaaccgaaaa atcgagatgc
     5641 tgcatagtta accgaatctc ccgtccaaga tccaaggact ctgtgcagtg aagcttccgt
     5701 cctgtcgtat ctgagatatc tcttaaatac aactttcccg aaaccccagc tttccttgaa
     5761 accaagggga ttatcttgat tcgaattcgt ctcatcgtta tgtagccgcc actcagtcca
     5821 actcggactt tcgtcaggaa gtttgaaggg agaagtggta cctcctgatc ctccatccca
     5881 acgttcactg ttagcttgtt ccctagcgtc gtttccttgt atagctcgtt ccatcattcg
     5941 atttggtgta tcgagattgg ttatgaaatt cagatgctag tgtaatgtat tggtaatttg
     6001 ggaagatata ataggaagca aggctattta tccatttctg aaaaggcgaa atggcgtcac
     6061 cgcgagcgtc acgcgcattc cgttcttgct gtaaagcgtt gtttggtaca cttttgacta
     6121 gcgaggcttg gcgtgtcagc gtatctattc aaaagtcgtt aatggctgcg gatcaagaaa
     6181 aagttggaat agaaacagaa tacccgcgaa attcaggccc ggttgccatg tcctacacgc
     6241 cgaaataaac gaccaaatta gtagaaaaat aaaaactgac taggatactt acgtcacgtc
     6301 ttgcgcactg atttgaaaaa tctcaatata aactccgcaa gaattcaagc ttggaggtca
     6361 acatggtgga gcacgacact ctggtctact ccaaaaatgt caaagataca gtctcagaag
     6421 atcaaagggc tattgagact tttcaacaaa ggataatttc gggaaacctc ctcggattcc
     6481 attgcccagc tatctgtcac ttcatcgaaa ggacagtaga aaaggaaggt ggctcctaca
     6541 aatgccatca ttgcgataaa ggaaaggcta tcattcaaga tctctctgcc gacagtggtc
     6601 ccaaagatgg acccccaccc acgaggagca tcgtggaaaa agaagaggtt ccaaccacgt
     6661 ctacaaagca agtggattga tgtgataaca tggtggagca cgacactctg gtctactcca
     6721 aaaatgtcaa agatacagtc tcagaagatc aaagggctat tgagactttt caacaaagga
     6781 taatttcggg aaacctcctc ggattccatt gcccagctat ctgtcacttc atcgaaagga
     6841 cagtagaaaa ggaaggtggc tcctacaaat gccatcattg cgataaagga aaggctatca
     6901 ttcaagatct ctctgccgac agtggtccca aagatggacc cccacccacg aggagcatcg
     6961 tggaaaaaga agaggttcca accacgtcta caaagcaagt ggattgatgt gacatctcca
     7021 ctgacgtaag ggatgacgca caatcccact atccttcgca agacccttcc tctatataag
     7081 gaagttcatt tcatttggag aggacacgct cgagtataag agctcatttt tacaacaatt
     7141 accaacaaca acaaacaaca aacaacatta caattacatt tacaattatc gatacaatgg
     7201 gatttgttct cttttcacaa ttgccttcat ttcttcttgt ctctacactt ctcttattcc
     7261 tagtaatatc ccactcttgc cgtgcaggta agtttctgct tctacctttg atatatatat
     7321 aataattatc attaattagt agtaatataa tatttcaaat atttttttca aaataaaaga
     7381 atgtagtata tagcaattgc ttttctgtag tttataagtg tgtatatttt aatttataac
     7441 ttttctaata tatgaccaaa atttgttgat gtgcaggagg tcgcaactta aaagaattat
     7501 ccatgcttga aaggcatgaa aattggatgg ttcatcatgg acgtgtatac aaagatgata
     7561 tagaaaaaga acaccgcttc aagacattca aggaaaacgt tgagttcatc gaatctttca
     7621 acaagaacgg aactcaacgt tataagctag ccgtcaataa atatgctgat ctgaccactg
     7681 aggaattcac aacatcattt atggggctcg acacttcatt actatcccag caagaatcaa
     7741 cagctacaac aacgtccttt aaatatgata gtgtgactga agtgccgaat agcatggact
     7801 ggagaaagag agggagtgtc acaggagtca aggatcaagg tgtatgtgga tgttgttggg
     7861 cattttctgc ggccgcggct atagaaggag catatcaaat tgcaaacaac gaactaatct
     7921 ctctttcaga gcaacaacta ttggattgct ctacgcagaa caaaggctgc gagggcggac
     7981 taatgactaa cgcttacgac ttcttacttc agaacaatgg cgggggcatt accacagaga
     8041 ctaactatcc ttatgaagaa gctcaaaatg tttgcaagac cgaacaacca gcagcagtta
     8101 ctatcaatgg ctacgaagtc gtaccatctg acgagtcatc gttgttgaaa gctgtagtga
     8161 atcagccagt gtccattgga atagctgcta gccaagattt acagttttac gcgggaggaa
     8221 cttatgacgg aaactgtgcc gatcaaatta accatgctgt aacagcgata ggatatggaa
     8281 ctgatgagga aggtcagaaa tattggttgt tgaagaattc atggggaaca agttggggcg
     8341 agaatgggtt tatgaaaatt ataagagatt ctggggatcc ttcaggtctt tgtgatatcg
     8401 caaagatgtc atcttatcca aacatagcat aagcttctct agctagagtc gatcgacaag
     8461 ctcgagtttc tccataataa tgtgtgagta gttcccagat aagggaatta gggttcctat
     8521 agggtttcgc tcatgtgttg agcatataag aaacccttag tatgtatttg tatttgtaaa
     8581 atacttctat caataaaatt tctaattcct aaaaccaaaa tccagtacta aaatccagat
     8641 cgctactaga ggatgcacat gtgaccgagg gacacgaagt gatccgttta aactatcagt
     8701 gtttgacagg atatattggc gggtaaacct aagagaaaag agcgtttatt agaataatcg
     8761 gatatttaaa agggcgtgaa aaggtttatc cgttcgtcca tttgtatgtg catgccaacc
     8821 acagggttcc cctcgggagt cagc
//
