# Supplementary material for: Bioengineering secreted proteases converts divergent Rcr3 orthologs and paralogs into extracellular immune co-receptors
Source: bioRxiv preprint, doi:10.1101/2024.02.14.580413, version 2 (2024-05-23)
Supplement: Dataset S2 [file 580413_file07.zip › S2_Dataset/pJK275-07.gb]

LOCUS       pJK275-07               3196 bp    DNA     circular UNA 29-JAN-2024
DEFINITION  pL0M-nsCDS1-P0P1P2P3Improved-7_R5R6.
ACCESSION   urn.local...2cuu-ecqffyf
VERSION     urn.local...2cuu-ecqffyf
KEYWORDS    .
SOURCE      
  ORGANISM  .
FEATURES             Location/Qualifiers
     terminator      1..95
                     /Note="recombinase family protein terminator"
                     /note="Derived using Geneious Prime 2023.2.1 'Annotate
                     from Database' based on nucleotide similarity"
                     /label="recombinase family protein terminator"
     promoter        96..200
                     /gene="bla"
                     /note="AmpR promoter"
                     /note="Derived using Geneious Prime 2020.1.1 'Annotate
                     from Database' based on nucleotide similarity"
                     /label="bla promoter"
     CDS             201..1208
                     /name="aadA CDS"
                     /gene="aadA"
                     /product="ANT(3'')-Ia family aminoglycoside
                     nucleotidyltransferase AadA1"
                     /note="confers resistance against aminoglycosides
                     (PF01909)"
                     /transl_table=11
                     /note="Derived using Geneious Prime 2020.1.1 'Annotate
                     from Database' based on protein similarity"
                     /label="aadA CDS"
     promoter        complement(301..329)
                     /gene="intI1"
                     /note="Derived using Geneious Prime 2020.1.1 'Annotate
                     from Database' based on nucleotide similarity"
                     /label="int1 promoter"
     terminator      1212..1359
                     /Note="Beta-lactamase TEM terminator"
                     /note="Derived using Geneious Prime 2023.2.1 'Annotate
                     from Database' based on nucleotide similarity"
                     /label="bla terminator"
     terminator      complement(1361..1399)
                     /name="Tndr"
                     /note="rho independent terminator"
                     /note="Derived using Geneious Prime 2020.1.1 'Annotate
                     from Database' based on nucleotide similarity"
                     /label="Tndr"
     rep_origin      1402..1970
                     /direction="RIGHT"
                     /note="high-copy-number ColE1/pMB1/pBR322/pUC origin of 
                     replication; ori"
                     /note="Derived using Geneious Prime 2020.1.1 'Annotate
                     from Database' based on nucleotide similarity"
                     /label="ori rep origin"
     misc_RNA        1418..1970
                     /name="RNA-II"
                     /note="Derived using Geneious Prime 2020.1.1 'Annotate
                     from Database' based on nucleotide similarity"
                     /label="RNA-II"
     terminator      complement(1419..1452)
                     /name="Tndr"
                     /note="rho independent terminator"
                     /note="Derived using Geneious Prime 2020.1.1 'Annotate
                     from Database' based on nucleotide similarity"
                     /label="Tndr"
     misc_RNA        complement(1421..1528)
                     /name="RNA-I"
                     /note="Derived using Geneious Prime 2020.1.1 'Annotate
                     from Database' based on nucleotide similarity"
                     /label="RNA-I"
     regulatory      1781..2159
                     /regulatory_class="other"
                     /note="ColE1 ori"
                     /note="Derived using Geneious Prime 2020.1.1 'Annotate
                     from Database' based on nucleotide similarity"
                     /label="ColE1 ori regulatory"
     misc_feature    2090..2153
                     /name="L-strand Y effector site"
                     /note="L-strand Y effector site"
                     /note="Derived using Geneious Prime 2020.1.1 'Annotate
                     from Database' based on nucleotide similarity"
                     /label="L-strand Y effector site"
     CDS             <2222..>2710
                     /gene="pip1"
                     /product="phytophthora-inhibited protease 1"
                     /protein_id="ABG23376.1"
                     /db_xref="GI:108937128"
                     /note="Derived using Geneious Prime 2020.1.1 'Annotate
                     from Database' based on nucleotide similarity"
                     /label="Pip1 pro-domain and fragment 1 and 2 CDS"
     mutation        2711..2713
                     /label="E"
     CDS             <2711..>2779
                     /gene="pip1"
                     /product="phytophthora-inhibited protease 1"
                     /protein_id="ABG23376.1"
                     /db_xref="GI:108937128"
                     /note="Derived using Geneious Prime 2020.1.1 'Annotate
                     from Database' based on nucleotide similarity"
                     /label="Pip1 fragment 3 CDS"
     mutation        2729..2731
                     /label="V"
     mutation        2750..2752
                     /label="Q"
     CDS             <2780..>2899
                     /gene="pip1"
                     /product="phytophthora-inhibited protease 1"
                     /protein_id="ABG23376.1"
                     /db_xref="GI:108937128"
                     /note="Derived using Geneious Prime 2020.1.1 'Annotate
                     from Database' based on nucleotide similarity"
                     /label="Pip1 fragment 4 CDS"
     CDS             <2900..>3037
                     /gene="Rcr3"
                     /note="required for Cf-2-dependent disease resistance"
                     /product="cysteine protease"
                     /protein_id="AAM19207.1"
                     /db_xref="GI:20334373"
                     /note="Derived using Geneious Prime 2020.1.1 'Annotate
                     from Database' based on nucleotide similarity"
                     /label="Rcr3pim fragment 5 CDS"
     CDS             <3038..3166
                     /gene="Rcr3"
                     /note="required for Cf-2-dependent disease resistance"
                     /product="cysteine protease"
                     /protein_id="AAM19207.1"
                     /db_xref="GI:20334373"
                     /note="Derived using Geneious Prime 2020.1.1 'Annotate
                     from Database' based on nucleotide similarity"
                     /label="Rcr3pim fragment 6 CDS"
ORIGIN      
        1 gacgaaaggg cctcgtgata cgcctatttt tataggttaa tgtcatgata ataatggttt
       61 cttagacgtc aggtggcact tttcggggaa atgtgcgcgg aacccctatt tgtttatttt
      121 tctaaataca ttcaaatatg tatccgctca tgagacaata accctgataa atgcttcaat
      181 aatattgaaa aaggaagagt atgcgctcac gcaactggtc cagaaccttg accgaacgca
      241 gcggtggtaa cggcgcagtg gcggttttca tggcttgtta tgactgtttt tttggggtac
      301 agtctatgcc tcgggcatcc aagcagcaag cgcgttacgc cgtgggtcga tgtttgatgt
      361 tatggagcag caacgatgtt acgcagcagg gcagtcgccc taaaacaaag ttaaacatca
      421 tgagggaagc ggtgatcgcc gaagtatcga ctcaactatc agaggtagtt ggcgtcatcg
      481 agcgccatct cgaaccgacg ttgctggccg tacatttgta cggctccgca gtggatggcg
      541 gcctgaagcc acacagcgat attgatttgc tggttacggt gaccgtaagg cttgatgaaa
      601 caacgcggcg agctttgatc aacgaccttt tggaaacttc ggcttcccct ggagagagcg
      661 agattctccg cgctgtagaa gtcaccattg ttgtgcacga cgacatcatt ccgtggcgtt
      721 atccagctaa gcgcgaactg caatttggag aatggcagcg caatgacatt cttgcaggta
      781 tcttcgagcc agccacgatc gacattgatc tggctatctt gctgacaaaa gcaagagaac
      841 atagcgttgc cttggtaggt ccagcggcgg aggaactctt tgatccggtt cctgaacagg
      901 atctatttga ggcgctaaat gaaaccttaa cgctatggaa ctcgccgccc gactgggctg
      961 gcgatgagcg aaatgtagtg cttacgttgt cccgcatttg gtacagcgca gtaaccggca
     1021 aaatcgcgcc gaaggatgtc gctgccgact gggcaatgga gcgcctgccg gcccagtatc
     1081 agcccgtcat acttgaagct agacaggctt atcttggaca agaagaagat cgcttggcct
     1141 cgcgcgcaga tcagttggaa gaatttgtcc attacgtaaa aggcgagatc accaaggtag
     1201 tcggcaaata actgtcagac caagtttact catatatact ttagattgat ttaaaacttc
     1261 atttttaatt taaaaggatc taggtgaaga tcctttttga taatctcatg accaaaatcc
     1321 cttaacgtga gttttcgttc cactgagcgt cagaccccgt agaaaagatc aaaggatctt
     1381 cttgagatcc tttttttctg cgcgtaatct gctgcttgca aacaaaaaaa ccaccgctac
     1441 cagcggtggt ttgtttgccg gatcaagagc taccaactct ttttccgaag gtaactggct
     1501 tcagcagagc gcagatacca aatactgtcc ttctagtgta gccgtagtta ggccaccact
     1561 tcaagaactc tgtagcaccg cctacatacc tcgctctgct aatcctgtta ccagtggctg
     1621 ctgccagtgg cgataagtcg tgtcttaccg ggttggactc aagacgatag ttaccggata
     1681 aggcgcagcg gtcgggctga acggggggtt cgtgcacaca gcccagcttg gagcgaacga
     1741 cctacaccga actgagatac ctacagcgtg agctatgaga aagcgccacg cttcccgaag
     1801 ggagaaaggc ggacaggtat ccggtaagcg gcagggtcgg aacaggagag cgcacgaggg
     1861 agcttccagg gggaaacgcc tggtatcttt atagtcctgt cgggtttcgc cacctctgac
     1921 ttgagcgtcg atttttgtga tgctcgtcag gggggcggag cctatggaaa aacgccagca
     1981 acgcggcctt tttacggttc ctggcctttt gctggccttt tgctcacatg ttctttcctg
     2041 cgttatcccc tgattctgtg gataaccgta ttaccgcctt tgagtgagct gataccgctc
     2101 gccgcagccg aacgaccgag cgcagcgagt cagtgagcga ggaagcggaa gagcgcccaa
     2161 tacgcaaacc gcctctcccc gcgcgttggc cgattcatta atcactctgt ggtctcaagg
     2221 tcgcaactta aaagaattat ccatgcttga aaggcatgaa aattggatgg ttcatcatgg
     2281 acgtgtatac aaagatgata tagaaaaaga acaccgcttc aagacattca aggaaaacgt
     2341 tgagttcatc gaatctttca acaagaacgg aactcaacgt tataagctag ccgtcaataa
     2401 atatgctgat ctgaccactg aggaattcac aacatcattt atggggctcg acacttcatt
     2461 actatcccag caagaatcaa cagctacaac aacgtccttt aaatatgata gtgtgactga
     2521 agtgccgaat agcatggact ggagaaagag agggagtgtc acaggagtca aggatcaagg
     2581 tgtatgtgga tgttgttggg cattttctgc ggccgcggct atagaaggag catatcaaat
     2641 tgcaaacaac gaactaatct ctctttcaga gcaacaacta ttggattgct ctacgcagaa
     2701 caaaggctgc aatggcggac taatgactaa tgcttacgac ttcttacttg aaaacggcgg
     2761 cattactaca gagactaact atccttatga agaagctcaa aatgtttgca agaccgaaca
     2821 accagcagca gttactatca atggctacga agtcgtacca tctgacgagt catcgttgtt
     2881 gaaagctgta gtgaatcagc cagtgtccat tggaatagct gctagccaag atttacagtt
     2941 ttacgcggga ggaacttatg acggaaactg tgccgatcaa attaaccatg ctgtaacagc
     3001 gataggatat ggaactgatg aggaaggtca gaaatattgg ttgttgaaga attcatgggg
     3061 aacaagttgg ggcgagaatg ggtttatgaa aattataaga gattctgggg atccttcagg
     3121 tctttgtgat atcgcaaaga tgtcatctta tccaaacata gcatgagctt tgagaccacg
     3181 aagtggctct tcagtg
//
