# Supplementary material for: Bioengineering secreted proteases converts divergent Rcr3 orthologs and paralogs into extracellular immune co-receptors
Source: bioRxiv preprint, doi:10.1101/2024.02.14.580413, version 2 (2024-05-23)
Supplement: Dataset S2 [file 580413_file07.zip › S2_Dataset/pJK100-005.gb]

LOCUS       pJK100-005              7159 bp    DNA     circular UNA 29-JAN-2024
DEFINITION  pL2M-2x35S::NtPR1a-P0P1P2P3R4P5P6.
ACCESSION   urn.local...2cwz-ecqffyr
VERSION     urn.local...2cwz-ecqffyr
KEYWORDS    .
SOURCE      
  ORGANISM  .
FEATURES             Location/Qualifiers
     misc_feature    1..2785
                     /note="pVS1ori short"
                     /note="Derived using Geneious Prime 2023.1.2 'Annotate
                     from Database' based on nucleotide similarity"
                     /label="pVS1ori short"
     CDS             193..822
                     /note="StaA; similar to IncC2"
                     /codon_start=1
                     /transl_table=11
                     /product="pVS1 partitioning protein"
                     /protein_id="AAD19678.1"
                     /db_xref="GI:4378781"
                     /note="Derived using Geneious Prime 2023.1.2 'Annotate
                     from Database' based on protein similarity"
                     /label="pVS1 partitioning protein CDS"
     CDS             843..1058
                     /note="ORF3; not required for stable maintenance"
                     /codon_start=1
                     /transl_table=11
                     /product="hypothetical protein"
                     /protein_id="AAD19679.1"
                     /db_xref="GI:4378782"
                     /note="Derived using Geneious Prime 2023.1.2 'Annotate
                     from Database' based on protein similarity"
                     /label="hypothetical protein CDS"
     misc_feature    1089..1101
                     /name="KorB box"
                     /note="KorB box"
                     /note="Derived using Geneious Prime 2023.1.2 'Annotate
                     from Database' based on nucleotide similarity"
                     /label="KorB box"
     CDS             1217..2323
                     /note="RepA"
                     /transl_table=11
                     /product="pVS1 replication protein"
                     /protein_id="AAD19680.1"
                     /db_xref="GI:4378783"
                     /note="Derived using Geneious Prime 2023.1.2 'Annotate
                     from Database' based on protein similarity"
                     /label="pVS1 replication protein CDS"
     rep_origin      2389..2583
                     /note="pVS1 origin of replication"
                     /note="Derived using Geneious Prime 2023.1.2 'Annotate
                     from Database' based on nucleotide similarity"
                     /label="pVS1 origin of replication rep origin"
     misc_feature    2389..2396
                     /note="DnaA box"
                     /note="Derived using Geneious Prime 2023.1.2 'Annotate
                     from Database' based on nucleotide similarity"
                     /label="DnaA box"
     repeat_region   2400..2483
                     /note="21 bp repeats"
                     /rpt_type="direct"
                     /note="Derived using Geneious Prime 2023.1.2 'Annotate
                     from Database' based on nucleotide similarity"
                     /label="21 bp repeats repeat region"
     misc_feature    2484..2575
                     /note="AT-rich region"
                     /note="Derived using Geneious Prime 2023.1.2 'Annotate
                     from Database' based on nucleotide similarity"
                     /label="AT-rich region"
     misc_feature    2576..2583
                     /note="DnaA box"
                     /note="Derived using Geneious Prime 2023.1.2 'Annotate
                     from Database' based on nucleotide similarity"
                     /label="DnaA box"
     promoter        2791..2895
                     /gene="bla"
                     /note="AmpR promoter"
                     /note="Derived using Geneious Prime 2023.1.2 'Annotate
                     from Database' based on nucleotide similarity"
                     /label="bla promoter"
     CDS             2896..3690
                     /gene="aphA"
                     /function="kanamycin resistance"
                     /codon_start=1
                     /transl_table=11
                     /product="aminoglycoside 3'-phosphotransferase"
                     /protein_id="ADZ30886.1"
                     /db_xref="GI:325559604"
                     /note="Derived using Geneious Prime 2023.1.2 'Annotate
                     from Database' based on protein similarity"
                     /label="aphA CDS"
     terminator      3691..3838
                     /Note="Beta-lactamase TEM terminator"
                     /note="Derived using Geneious Prime 2023.1.2 'Annotate
                     from Database' based on nucleotide similarity"
                     /label="bla terminator"
     terminator      complement(3840..3878)
                     /name="Tndr"
                     /note="rho independent terminator"
                     /note="Derived using Geneious Prime 2023.1.2 'Annotate
                     from Database' based on nucleotide similarity"
                     /label="Tndr"
     rep_origin      3881..4449
                     /direction="RIGHT"
                     /note="high-copy-number ColE1/pMB1/pBR322/pUC origin of 
                     replication; ori"
                     /note="Derived using Geneious Prime 2023.1.2 'Annotate
                     from Database' based on nucleotide similarity"
                     /label="ori rep origin"
     misc_RNA        3897..4449
                     /name="RNA-II"
                     /note="Derived using Geneious Prime 2023.1.2 'Annotate
                     from Database' based on nucleotide similarity"
                     /label="RNA-II"
     terminator      complement(3898..3931)
                     /name="Tndr"
                     /note="rho independent terminator"
                     /note="Derived using Geneious Prime 2023.1.2 'Annotate
                     from Database' based on nucleotide similarity"
                     /label="Tndr"
     misc_RNA        complement(3900..4007)
                     /name="RNA-I"
                     /note="Derived using Geneious Prime 2023.1.2 'Annotate
                     from Database' based on nucleotide similarity"
                     /label="RNA-I"
     misc_feature    4516..4662
                     /note="LB; left border. Identical to sequence near
                     agrocinopine synthase on Agrobacterium tumefaciens strain
                     1D1460 plasmid pTi1D1460 (CP032929 nucleotides 161,573 -
                     161,719). "
                     /note="Derived using Geneious Prime 2023.1.2 'Annotate
                     from Database' based on nucleotide similarity"
                     /label="LB; left border"
     misc_feature    4585..4609
                     /note="T-DNA left border sequence (Thole et al., (2007)
                     Plant Physiol 145:1211-1219)"
                     /note="Derived using Geneious Prime 2023.1.2 'Annotate
                     from Database' based on nucleotide similarity"
                     /label="misc"
     promoter        4700..5443
                     /note="Double CaMV 35S"
                     /note="Derived using Geneious Prime 2023.1.2 'Annotate
                     from Database' based on nucleotide similarity"
                     /label="2x35S pro (Plant Parts Kit)"
     misc_feature    5476..5530
                     /note="TMV Omega; translational enhancer from the tobacco
                     mosaic virus 5'-leader sequence (Gallie et al., 1988)"
                     /note="Derived using Geneious Prime 2023.1.2 'Annotate
                     from Database' based on nucleotide similarity"
                     /label="TMV Omega (Plant parts kit)"
     sig_peptide     5538..5627
                     /peptide="MGFVLFSQLPSFLLVSTLLLFLVISHSCRA"
                     /note="Derived using Geneious Prime 2023.1.2 'Annotate
                     from Database' based on protein similarity"
                     /label="signal peptide"
     CDS             5538..5627
                     /codon_start=1
                     /transl_table=1
                     /note="Nicotiana tabacum PR1a signal peptide (AA 1 to 30)"
                     /note="Derived using Geneious Prime 2023.1.2 'Annotate
                     from Database' based on protein similarity"
                     /label="NtPR1a SP CDS"
     CDS             join(5628,5818..5822)
                     /label="linker CDS"
     intron          5629..5817
                     /Note="Portable intron (PIV2 aka IV2)"
                     /note="Derived using Geneious Prime 2023.1.2 'Annotate
                     from Database' based on nucleotide similarity"
                     /label="PIV2"
     CDS             <5823..>6125
                     /gene="pip1"
                     /product="phytophthora-inhibited protease 1"
                     /protein_id="ABG23376.1"
                     /db_xref="GI:108937128"
                     /note="Derived using Geneious Prime 2020.1.1 'Annotate
                     from Database' based on nucleotide similarity"
                     /label="Pip1 pro-domain fragment CDS"
     CDS             <6126..>6206
                     /gene="pip1"
                     /product="phytophthora-inhibited protease 1"
                     /protein_id="ABG23376.1"
                     /db_xref="GI:108937128"
                     /note="Derived using Geneious Prime 2020.1.1 'Annotate
                     from Database' based on nucleotide similarity"
                     /label="Pip1 fragment 1 CDS"
     CDS             <6207..>6311
                     /gene="pip1"
                     /product="phytophthora-inhibited protease 1"
                     /protein_id="ABG23376.1"
                     /db_xref="GI:108937128"
                     /note="Derived using Geneious Prime 2020.1.1 'Annotate
                     from Database' based on nucleotide similarity"
                     /label="Pip1 fragment 2 CDS"
     CDS             <6312..>6386
                     /gene="pip1"
                     /product="phytophthora-inhibited protease 1"
                     /protein_id="ABG23376.1"
                     /db_xref="GI:108937128"
                     /note="Derived using Geneious Prime 2020.1.1 'Annotate
                     from Database' based on nucleotide similarity"
                     /label="Pip1 fragment 3 CDS"
     CDS             <6387..>6509
                     /gene="Rcr3"
                     /note="required for Cf-2-dependent disease resistance"
                     /product="cysteine protease"
                     /protein_id="AAM19207.1"
                     /db_xref="GI:20334373"
                     /note="Derived using Geneious Prime 2020.1.1 'Annotate
                     from Database' based on nucleotide similarity"
                     /label="Rcr3pim fragment 4 CDS"
     CDS             <6510..>6650
                     /gene="pip1"
                     /product="phytophthora-inhibited protease 1"
                     /protein_id="ABG23376.1"
                     /db_xref="GI:108937128"
                     /note="Derived using Geneious Prime 2020.1.1 'Annotate
                     from Database' based on nucleotide similarity"
                     /label="Pip1 fragment 5 CDS"
     CDS             <6651..6776
                     /gene="pip1"
                     /product="phytophthora-inhibited protease 1"
                     /protein_id="ABG23376.1"
                     /db_xref="GI:108937128"
                     /note="Derived using Geneious Prime 2020.1.1 'Annotate
                     from Database' based on nucleotide similarity"
                     /label="Pip1 fragment 6 CDS"
     terminator      6781..6984
                     /note="CaMV poly(A) signal; cauliflower mosaic virus
                     polyadenylation signal"
                     /note="Plant parts kit"
                     /note="Derived using Geneious Prime 2023.1.2 'Annotate
                     from Database' based on nucleotide similarity"
                     /label="35S terminator"
     misc_feature    complement(7030..7155)
                     /note="RB; Right border. Identical to sequence near
                     D-nopaline dehydrogenase on Agrobacterium tumefaciens
                     strain 1D1460 plasmid pTi1D1460. Partial RB overdrive
                     sequence (CP032929 nucleotides 186,435 - 186,560)."
                     /label="RB partial overdrive sequence"
     misc_feature    7048..7072
                     /note="T-DNA right border sequence (Thole et al., (2007)
                     Plant Physiol 145:1211-1219)"
                     /note="Derived using Geneious Prime 2023.1.2 'Annotate
                     from Database' based on nucleotide similarity"
                     /label="misc"
ORIGIN      
        1 cgtgcggctg catgaaatcc tggccggttt gtctgatgcc aagctggcgg cctggccggc
       61 cagcttggcc gctgaagaaa ccgagcgccg ccgtctaaaa aggtgatgtg tatttgagta
      121 aaacagcttg cgtcatgcgg tcgctgcgta tatgatgcga tgagtaaata aacaaatacg
      181 caaggggaac gcatgaaggt tatcgctgta cttaaccaga aaggcgggtc aggcaagacg
      241 accatcgcaa cccatctagc ccgcgccctg caactcgccg gggccgatgt tctgttagtc
      301 gattccgatc cccagggcag tgcccgcgat tgggcggccg tgcgggaaga tcaaccgcta
      361 accgttgtcg gcatcgaccg cccgacgatt gaccgcgacg tgaaggccat cggccggcgc
      421 gacttcgtag tgatcgacgg agcgccccag gcggcggact tggctgtgtc cgcgatcaag
      481 gcagccgact tcgtgctgat tccggtgcag ccaagccctt acgacatatg ggccaccgcc
      541 gacctggtgg agctggttaa gcagcgcatt gaggtcacgg atggaaggct acaagcggcc
      601 tttgtcgtgt cgcgggcgat caaaggcacg cgcatcggcg gtgaggttgc cgaggcgctg
      661 gccgggtacg agctgcccat tcttgagtcc cgtatcacgc agcgcgtgag ctacccaggc
      721 actgccgccg ccggcacaac cgttcttgaa tcagaacccg agggcgacgc tgcccgcgag
      781 gtccaggcgc tggccgctga aattaaatca aaactcattt gagttaatga ggtaaagaga
      841 aaatgagcaa aagcacaaac acgctaagtg ccggccgtcc gagcgcacgc agcagcaagg
      901 ctgcaacgtt ggccagcctg gcagacacgc cagccatgaa gcgggtcaac tttcagttgc
      961 cggcggagga tcacaccaag ctgaagatgt acgcggtacg ccaaggcaag accattaccg
     1021 agctgctatc tgaatacatc gcgcagctac cagagtaaat gagcaaatga ataaatgagt
     1081 agatgaattt tagcggctaa aggaggcggc atggaaaatc aagaacaacc aggcaccgac
     1141 gccgtggaat gccccatgtg tggaggaacg ggcggttggc caggcgtaag cggctgggtt
     1201 gtctgccggc cctgcaatgg cactggaacc cccaagcccg aggaatcggc gtgacggtcg
     1261 caaaccatcc ggcccggtac aaatcggcgc ggcgctgggt gatgacctgg tggagaagtt
     1321 gaaggccgcg caggccgccc agcggcaacg catcgaggca gaagcacgcc ccggtgaatc
     1381 gtggcaagcg gccgctgatc gaatccgcaa agaatcccgg caaccgccgg cagccggtgc
     1441 gccgtcgatt aggaagccgc ccaagggcga cgagcaacca gattttttcg ttccgatgct
     1501 ctatgacgtg ggcacccgcg atagtcgcag catcatggac gtggccgttt tccgtctgtc
     1561 gaagcgtgac cgacgagctg gcgaggtgat ccgctacgag cttccagacg ggcacgtaga
     1621 ggtttccgca gggccggccg gcatggccag tgtgtgggat tacgacctgg tactgatggc
     1681 ggtttcccat ctaaccgaat ccatgaaccg ataccgggaa gggaagggag acaagcccgg
     1741 ccgcgtgttc cgtccacacg ttgcggacgt actcaagttc tgccggcgag ccgatggcgg
     1801 aaagcagaaa gacgacctgg tagaaacctg cattcggtta aacaccacgc acgttgccat
     1861 gcagcgtacg aagaaggcca agaacggccg cctggtgacg gtatccgagg gtgaagcctt
     1921 gattagccgc tacaagatcg taaagagcga aaccgggcgg ccggagtaca tcgagatcga
     1981 gctagctgat tggatgtacc gcgagatcac agaaggcaag aacccggacg tgctgacggt
     2041 tcaccccgat tactttttga tcgatcccgg catcggccgt tttctctacc gcctggcacg
     2101 ccgcgccgca ggcaaggcag aagccagatg gttgttcaag acgatctacg aacgcagtgg
     2161 cagcgccgga gagttcaaga agttctgttt caccgtgcgc aagctgatcg ggtcaaatga
     2221 cctgccggag tacgatttga aggaggaggc ggggcaggct ggcccgatcc tagtcatgcg
     2281 ctaccgcaac ctgatcgagg gcgaagcatc cgccggttcc taatgtacgg agcagatgct
     2341 agggcaaatt gccctagcag gggaaaaagg tcgaaaaagc ttctttcctg tggatagcac
     2401 gtacattggg aacccaaagc cgtacattgg gaaccggaac ccgtacattg ggaacccaaa
     2461 gccgtacatt gggaaccggt cacacatgta agtgactgat ataaaagaga aaaaaggcga
     2521 tttttccgcc taaaactctt taaaacttat taaaactctt aaaacccgcc tggcctgtgc
     2581 ataactgtct ggccagcgca cagccgaaca gctgcaaaaa gcgcctaccc ttcggtcgct
     2641 gcgctcccta cgccccgccg cttcgcgtcg gcctatcgcg gccgctggcc gctcaaaaat
     2701 ggctggccta cggccaggca atctaccagg gcgcggacaa gccgcgccgt cgccactcga
     2761 ccgccggcgc ccacatcaag gctccgagtg cgcggaaccc ctatttgttt atttttctaa
     2821 atacattcaa atatgtatcc gctcatgaga caataaccct gataaatgct tcaataatat
     2881 tgaaaaagga agagtatggc taaaatgaga atatcaccgg aattgaaaaa actgatcgaa
     2941 aaataccgct gcgtaaaaga tacggaagga atgtctcctg ctaaggtata taagctggtg
     3001 ggagaaaatg aaaacctata tttaaaaatg acggacagcc ggtataaagg gaccacctat
     3061 gatgtggaac gggaaaagga catgatgcta tggctggaag gaaagctgcc tgttccaaag
     3121 gtcctgcact ttgaacggca tgatggctgg agcaatctgc tcatgagtga ggccgatggc
     3181 gtcctttgct cggaagagta tgaagatgaa caaagccctg aaaagattat cgagctgtat
     3241 gcggagtgca tcaggctctt tcactccatc gacatatcgg attgtcccta tacgaatagc
     3301 ttagacagcc gcttagccga attggattac ttactgaata acgatctggc cgatgtggat
     3361 tgcgaaaact gggaagagga cactccattt aaagatccgc gcgagctgta tgatttttta
     3421 aagacggaaa agcccgaaga ggaacttgtc ttttcccacg gcgacctggg agacagcaac
     3481 atctttgtga aagatggcaa agtaagtggc tttattgatc ttgggagaag cggcagggcg
     3541 gacaagtggt atgacattgc cttctgcgtc cggtcgctca gggaggatat cggggaagaa
     3601 cagtatgtcg agctattttt tgacttactg gggatcaagc ctgattggga gaaaataaaa
     3661 tattatattt tactggatga attgttttag ctgtcagacc aagtttactc atatatactt
     3721 tagattgatt taaaacttca tttttaattt aaaaggatct aggtgaagat cctttttgat
     3781 aatctcatga ccaaaatccc ttaacgtgag ttttcgttcc actgagcgtc agaccccgta
     3841 gaaaagatca aaggatcttc ttgagatcct ttttttctgc gcgtaatctg ctgcttgcaa
     3901 acaaaaaaac caccgctacc agcggtggtt tgtttgccgg atcaagagct accaactctt
     3961 tttccgaagg taactggctt cagcagagcg cagataccaa atactgttct tctagtgtag
     4021 ccgtagttag gccaccactt caagaactct gtagcaccgc ctacatacct cgctctgcta
     4081 atcctgttac cagtggctgc tgccagtggc gataagtcgt gtcttaccgg gttggactca
     4141 agacgatagt taccggataa ggcgcagcgg tcgggctgaa cggggggttc gtgcacacag
     4201 cccagcttgg agcgaacgac ctacaccgaa ctgagatacc tacagcgtga gctatgagaa
     4261 agcgccacgc ttcccgaagg gagaaaggcg gacaggtatc cggtaagcgg cagggtcgga
     4321 acaggagagc gcacgaggga gcttccaggg ggaaacgcct ggtatcttta tagtcctgtc
     4381 gggtttcgcc acctctgact tgagcgtcga tttttgtgat gctcgtcagg ggggcggagc
     4441 ctatggaaaa acgccagcaa cgcggccttt ttacggttcc tgctcggatc tgttggaccg
     4501 gacagtagtc atggttgatg ggctgcctgt atcgagtggt gattttgtgc cgagctgccg
     4561 gtcggggagc tgttggctgg ctggtggcag gatatattgt ggtgtaaaca aattgacgct
     4621 tagacaactt aataacacat tgcggacgtt tttaatgtac tggggttgaa cactctgtgc
     4681 cgaattcgga tccggaggtc aacatggtgg agcacgacac tctggtctac tccaaaaatg
     4741 tcaaagatac agtctcagaa gatcaaaggg ctattgagac ttttcaacaa aggataattt
     4801 cgggaaacct cctcggattc cattgcccag ctatctgtca cttcatcgaa aggacagtag
     4861 aaaaggaagg tggctcctac aaatgccatc attgcgataa aggaaaggct atcattcaag
     4921 atctctctgc cgacagtggt cccaaagatg gacccccacc cacgaggagc atcgtggaaa
     4981 aagaagaggt tccaaccacg tctacaaagc aagtggattg atgtgataac atggtggagc
     5041 acgacactct ggtctactcc aaaaatgtca aagatacagt ctcagaagat caaagggcta
     5101 ttgagacttt tcaacaaagg ataatttcgg gaaacctcct cggattccat tgcccagcta
     5161 tctgtcactt catcgaaagg acagtagaaa aggaaggtgg ctcctacaaa tgccatcatt
     5221 gcgataaagg aaaggctatc attcaagatc tctctgccga cagtggtccc aaagatggac
     5281 ccccacccac gaggagcatc gtggaaaaag aagaggttcc aaccacgtct acaaagcaag
     5341 tggattgatg tgacatctcc actgacgtaa gggatgacgc acaatcccac tatccttcgc
     5401 aagacccttc ctctatataa ggaagttcat ttcatttgga gaggacacgc tcgagtataa
     5461 gagctcattt ttacaacaat taccaacaac aacaaacaac aaacaacatt acaattacat
     5521 ttacaattat cgatacaatg ggatttgttc tcttttcaca attgccttca tttcttcttg
     5581 tctctacact tctcttattc ctagtaatat cccactcttg ccgtgcaggt aagtttctgc
     5641 ttctaccttt gatatatata taataattat cattaattag tagtaatata atatttcaaa
     5701 tatttttttc aaaataaaag aatgtagtat atagcaattg cttttctgta gtttataagt
     5761 gtgtatattt taatttataa cttttctaat atatgaccaa aatttgttga tgtgcaggag
     5821 gtcgcaactt aaaagaatta tccatgcttg aaaggcatga aaattggatg gttcatcatg
     5881 gacgtgtata caaagatgat atagaaaaag aacaccgctt caagacattc aaggaaaacg
     5941 ttgagttcat cgaatctttc aacaagaacg gaactcaacg ttataagcta gccgtcaata
     6001 aatatgctga tctgaccact gaggaattca caacatcatt tatggggctc gacacttcat
     6061 tactatccca gcaagaatca acagctacaa caacgtcctt taaatatgat agtgtgactg
     6121 aagtgccgaa tagcatggac tggagaaaga gagggagtgt cacaggagtc aaggatcaag
     6181 gtgtatgtgg atgttgttgg gcattttctg cggccgcggc tatagaagga gcatatcaaa
     6241 ttgcaaacaa cgaactaatc tctctttcag agcaacaact attggattgc tctacgcaga
     6301 acaaaggctg cgagggcgga ctaatgactg tcgcttacga cttcttactt cagaacaatg
     6361 gcgggggcat taccacagag actaactatg aatacctagg tgaacagtac acatgcagaa
     6421 gccgagagaa aacagcagca gtgcaaataa gtagttataa agtcgtgcct gaaggtgaaa
     6481 catcactatt acaagccgta actaaacagc ctatttctgt tggtattgcg gctaacgatg
     6541 agtttcatat gtacggaagt ggaatatatg atggaagttg taattctaga ctgaatcatg
     6601 cagtgacagt tataggttat gggacaagtg aagaagatgg tacaaaatat tggatagtga
     6661 agaattcatg ggggagtgat tggggtgagg aaggatatat gagaattgct agagatgttg
     6721 gagttgatgg tggccattgt ggcattgcaa aggttgcgtc gttccctact gcttgagctt
     6781 ctctagctag agtcgatcga caagctcgag tttctccata ataatgtgtg agtagttccc
     6841 agataaggga attagggttc ctatagggtt tcgctcatgt gttgagcata taagaaaccc
     6901 ttagtatgta tttgtatttg taaaatactt ctatcaataa aatttctaat tcctaaaacc
     6961 aaaatccagt actaaaatcc agatcgctgc aagaggatgc acatgtgacc gagggacacg
     7021 aagtgatccg tttaaactat cagtgtttga caggatatat tggcgggtaa acctaagaga
     7081 aaagagcgtt tattagaata atcggatatt taaaagggcg tgaaaaggtt tatccgttcg
     7141 tccatttgta tgtgccagc
//
