# Supplementary material for: Bioengineering secreted proteases converts divergent Rcr3 orthologs and paralogs into extracellular immune co-receptors
Source: bioRxiv preprint, doi:10.1101/2024.02.14.580413, version 2 (2024-05-23)
Supplement: Dataset S2 [file 580413_file07.zip › S2_Dataset/pJK100-054.gb]

LOCUS       pJK100-054              7162 bp    DNA     circular UNA 29-JAN-2024
DEFINITION  pL2M-2x35S::NtPR1a-P0R1R2P3R4P5R6.
ACCESSION   urn.local...2cts-ecqffy8
VERSION     urn.local...2cts-ecqffy8
KEYWORDS    .
SOURCE      
  ORGANISM  .
FEATURES             Location/Qualifiers
     misc_feature    1..2785
                     /note="pVS1ori short"
                     /note="Derived using Geneious Prime 2023.1.2 'Annotate
                     from Database' based on nucleotide similarity"
                     /label="pVS1ori short"
     CDS             193..822
                     /note="StaA; similar to IncC2"
                     /codon_start=1
                     /transl_table=11
                     /product="pVS1 partitioning protein"
                     /protein_id="AAD19678.1"
                     /db_xref="GI:4378781"
                     /note="Derived using Geneious Prime 2023.1.2 'Annotate
                     from Database' based on protein similarity"
                     /label="pVS1 partitioning protein CDS"
     CDS             843..1058
                     /note="ORF3; not required for stable maintenance"
                     /codon_start=1
                     /transl_table=11
                     /product="hypothetical protein"
                     /protein_id="AAD19679.1"
                     /db_xref="GI:4378782"
                     /note="Derived using Geneious Prime 2023.1.2 'Annotate
                     from Database' based on protein similarity"
                     /label="hypothetical protein CDS"
     misc_feature    1089..1101
                     /name="KorB box"
                     /note="KorB box"
                     /note="Derived using Geneious Prime 2023.1.2 'Annotate
                     from Database' based on nucleotide similarity"
                     /label="KorB box"
     CDS             1217..2323
                     /note="RepA"
                     /transl_table=11
                     /product="pVS1 replication protein"
                     /protein_id="AAD19680.1"
                     /db_xref="GI:4378783"
                     /note="Derived using Geneious Prime 2023.1.2 'Annotate
                     from Database' based on protein similarity"
                     /label="pVS1 replication protein CDS"
     rep_origin      2389..2583
                     /note="pVS1 origin of replication"
                     /note="Derived using Geneious Prime 2023.1.2 'Annotate
                     from Database' based on nucleotide similarity"
                     /label="pVS1 origin of replication rep origin"
     misc_feature    2389..2396
                     /note="DnaA box"
                     /note="Derived using Geneious Prime 2023.1.2 'Annotate
                     from Database' based on nucleotide similarity"
                     /label="DnaA box"
     repeat_region   2400..2483
                     /note="21 bp repeats"
                     /rpt_type="direct"
                     /note="Derived using Geneious Prime 2023.1.2 'Annotate
                     from Database' based on nucleotide similarity"
                     /label="21 bp repeats repeat region"
     misc_feature    2484..2575
                     /note="AT-rich region"
                     /note="Derived using Geneious Prime 2023.1.2 'Annotate
                     from Database' based on nucleotide similarity"
                     /label="AT-rich region"
     misc_feature    2576..2583
                     /note="DnaA box"
                     /note="Derived using Geneious Prime 2023.1.2 'Annotate
                     from Database' based on nucleotide similarity"
                     /label="DnaA box"
     promoter        2791..2895
                     /gene="bla"
                     /note="AmpR promoter"
                     /note="Derived using Geneious Prime 2023.1.2 'Annotate
                     from Database' based on nucleotide similarity"
                     /label="bla promoter"
     CDS             2896..3690
                     /gene="aphA"
                     /function="kanamycin resistance"
                     /codon_start=1
                     /transl_table=11
                     /product="aminoglycoside 3'-phosphotransferase"
                     /protein_id="ADZ30886.1"
                     /db_xref="GI:325559604"
                     /note="Derived using Geneious Prime 2023.1.2 'Annotate
                     from Database' based on protein similarity"
                     /label="aphA CDS"
     terminator      3691..3838
                     /Note="Beta-lactamase TEM terminator"
                     /note="Derived using Geneious Prime 2023.1.2 'Annotate
                     from Database' based on nucleotide similarity"
                     /label="bla terminator"
     terminator      complement(3840..3878)
                     /name="Tndr"
                     /note="rho independent terminator"
                     /note="Derived using Geneious Prime 2023.1.2 'Annotate
                     from Database' based on nucleotide similarity"
                     /label="Tndr"
     rep_origin      3881..4449
                     /direction="RIGHT"
                     /note="high-copy-number ColE1/pMB1/pBR322/pUC origin of 
                     replication; ori"
                     /note="Derived using Geneious Prime 2023.1.2 'Annotate
                     from Database' based on nucleotide similarity"
                     /label="ori rep origin"
     misc_RNA        3897..4449
                     /name="RNA-II"
                     /note="Derived using Geneious Prime 2023.1.2 'Annotate
                     from Database' based on nucleotide similarity"
                     /label="RNA-II"
     terminator      complement(3898..3931)
                     /name="Tndr"
                     /note="rho independent terminator"
                     /note="Derived using Geneious Prime 2023.1.2 'Annotate
                     from Database' based on nucleotide similarity"
                     /label="Tndr"
     misc_RNA        complement(3900..4007)
                     /name="RNA-I"
                     /note="Derived using Geneious Prime 2023.1.2 'Annotate
                     from Database' based on nucleotide similarity"
                     /label="RNA-I"
     misc_feature    4516..4662
                     /note="LB; left border. Identical to sequence near
                     agrocinopine synthase on Agrobacterium tumefaciens strain
                     1D1460 plasmid pTi1D1460 (CP032929 nucleotides 161,573 -
                     161,719). "
                     /note="Derived using Geneious Prime 2023.1.2 'Annotate
                     from Database' based on nucleotide similarity"
                     /label="LB; left border"
     misc_feature    4585..4609
                     /note="T-DNA left border sequence (Thole et al., (2007)
                     Plant Physiol 145:1211-1219)"
                     /note="Derived using Geneious Prime 2023.1.2 'Annotate
                     from Database' based on nucleotide similarity"
                     /label="misc"
     promoter        4700..5443
                     /note="Double CaMV 35S"
                     /note="Derived using Geneious Prime 2023.1.2 'Annotate
                     from Database' based on nucleotide similarity"
                     /label="2x35S pro (Plant Parts Kit)"
     misc_feature    5476..5530
                     /note="TMV Omega; translational enhancer from the tobacco
                     mosaic virus 5'-leader sequence (Gallie et al., 1988)"
                     /note="Derived using Geneious Prime 2023.1.2 'Annotate
                     from Database' based on nucleotide similarity"
                     /label="TMV Omega (Plant parts kit)"
     sig_peptide     5538..5627
                     /peptide="MGFVLFSQLPSFLLVSTLLLFLVISHSCRA"
                     /note="Derived using Geneious Prime 2023.1.2 'Annotate
                     from Database' based on protein similarity"
                     /label="signal peptide"
     CDS             5538..5627
                     /codon_start=1
                     /transl_table=1
                     /note="Nicotiana tabacum PR1a signal peptide (AA 1 to 30)"
                     /note="Derived using Geneious Prime 2023.1.2 'Annotate
                     from Database' based on protein similarity"
                     /label="NtPR1a SP CDS"
     CDS             join(5628,5818..5822)
                     /label="linker CDS"
     intron          5629..5817
                     /Note="Portable intron (PIV2 aka IV2)"
                     /note="Derived using Geneious Prime 2023.1.2 'Annotate
                     from Database' based on nucleotide similarity"
                     /label="PIV2"
     CDS             <5823..>6125
                     /gene="pip1"
                     /product="phytophthora-inhibited protease 1"
                     /protein_id="ABG23376.1"
                     /db_xref="GI:108937128"
                     /note="Derived using Geneious Prime 2020.1.1 'Annotate
                     from Database' based on nucleotide similarity"
                     /label="Pip1 pro-domain fragment CDS"
     CDS             <6126..>6206
                     /gene="Rcr3"
                     /note="required for Cf-2-dependent disease resistance"
                     /product="cysteine protease"
                     /protein_id="AAM19207.1"
                     /db_xref="GI:20334373"
                     /note="Derived using Geneious Prime 2020.1.1 'Annotate
                     from Database' based on nucleotide similarity"
                     /label="Rcr3pim fragment 1 CDS"
     CDS             <6207..>6311
                     /gene="Rcr3"
                     /note="required for Cf-2-dependent disease resistance"
                     /product="cysteine protease"
                     /protein_id="AAM19207.1"
                     /db_xref="GI:20334373"
                     /note="Derived using Geneious Prime 2020.1.1 'Annotate
                     from Database' based on nucleotide similarity"
                     /label="Rcr3pim fragment 2 CDS"
     CDS             <6312..>6386
                     /gene="pip1"
                     /product="phytophthora-inhibited protease 1"
                     /protein_id="ABG23376.1"
                     /db_xref="GI:108937128"
                     /note="Derived using Geneious Prime 2020.1.1 'Annotate
                     from Database' based on nucleotide similarity"
                     /label="Pip1 fragment 3 CDS"
     CDS             <6387..>6509
                     /gene="Rcr3"
                     /note="required for Cf-2-dependent disease resistance"
                     /product="cysteine protease"
                     /protein_id="AAM19207.1"
                     /db_xref="GI:20334373"
                     /note="Derived using Geneious Prime 2020.1.1 'Annotate
                     from Database' based on nucleotide similarity"
                     /label="Rcr3pim fragment 4 CDS"
     CDS             <6510..>6650
                     /gene="pip1"
                     /product="phytophthora-inhibited protease 1"
                     /protein_id="ABG23376.1"
                     /db_xref="GI:108937128"
                     /note="Derived using Geneious Prime 2020.1.1 'Annotate
                     from Database' based on nucleotide similarity"
                     /label="Pip1 fragment 5 CDS"
     CDS             <6651..6779
                     /gene="Rcr3"
                     /note="required for Cf-2-dependent disease resistance"
                     /product="cysteine protease"
                     /protein_id="AAM19207.1"
                     /db_xref="GI:20334373"
                     /note="Derived using Geneious Prime 2020.1.1 'Annotate
                     from Database' based on nucleotide similarity"
                     /label="Rcr3pim fragment 6 CDS"
     terminator      6784..6987
                     /note="CaMV poly(A) signal; cauliflower mosaic virus
                     polyadenylation signal"
                     /note="Plant parts kit"
                     /note="Derived using Geneious Prime 2023.1.2 'Annotate
                     from Database' based on nucleotide similarity"
                     /label="35S terminator"
     misc_feature    complement(7033..7158)
                     /note="RB; Right border. Identical to sequence near
                     D-nopaline dehydrogenase on Agrobacterium tumefaciens
                     strain 1D1460 plasmid pTi1D1460. Partial RB overdrive
                     sequence (CP032929 nucleotides 186,435 - 186,560)."
                     /label="RB partial overdrive sequence"
     misc_feature    7051..7075
                     /note="T-DNA right border sequence (Thole et al., (2007)
                     Plant Physiol 145:1211-1219)"
                     /note="Derived using Geneious Prime 2023.1.2 'Annotate
                     from Database' based on nucleotide similarity"
                     /label="misc"
ORIGIN      
        1 cgtgcggctg catgaaatcc tggccggttt gtctgatgcc aagctggcgg cctggccggc
       61 cagcttggcc gctgaagaaa ccgagcgccg ccgtctaaaa aggtgatgtg tatttgagta
      121 aaacagcttg cgtcatgcgg tcgctgcgta tatgatgcga tgagtaaata aacaaatacg
      181 caaggggaac gcatgaaggt tatcgctgta cttaaccaga aaggcgggtc aggcaagacg
      241 accatcgcaa cccatctagc ccgcgccctg caactcgccg gggccgatgt tctgttagtc
      301 gattccgatc cccagggcag tgcccgcgat tgggcggccg tgcgggaaga tcaaccgcta
      361 accgttgtcg gcatcgaccg cccgacgatt gaccgcgacg tgaaggccat cggccggcgc
      421 gacttcgtag tgatcgacgg agcgccccag gcggcggact tggctgtgtc cgcgatcaag
      481 gcagccgact tcgtgctgat tccggtgcag ccaagccctt acgacatatg ggccaccgcc
      541 gacctggtgg agctggttaa gcagcgcatt gaggtcacgg atggaaggct acaagcggcc
      601 tttgtcgtgt cgcgggcgat caaaggcacg cgcatcggcg gtgaggttgc cgaggcgctg
      661 gccgggtacg agctgcccat tcttgagtcc cgtatcacgc agcgcgtgag ctacccaggc
      721 actgccgccg ccggcacaac cgttcttgaa tcagaacccg agggcgacgc tgcccgcgag
      781 gtccaggcgc tggccgctga aattaaatca aaactcattt gagttaatga ggtaaagaga
      841 aaatgagcaa aagcacaaac acgctaagtg ccggccgtcc gagcgcacgc agcagcaagg
      901 ctgcaacgtt ggccagcctg gcagacacgc cagccatgaa gcgggtcaac tttcagttgc
      961 cggcggagga tcacaccaag ctgaagatgt acgcggtacg ccaaggcaag accattaccg
     1021 agctgctatc tgaatacatc gcgcagctac cagagtaaat gagcaaatga ataaatgagt
     1081 agatgaattt tagcggctaa aggaggcggc atggaaaatc aagaacaacc aggcaccgac
     1141 gccgtggaat gccccatgtg tggaggaacg ggcggttggc caggcgtaag cggctgggtt
     1201 gtctgccggc cctgcaatgg cactggaacc cccaagcccg aggaatcggc gtgacggtcg
     1261 caaaccatcc ggcccggtac aaatcggcgc ggcgctgggt gatgacctgg tggagaagtt
     1321 gaaggccgcg caggccgccc agcggcaacg catcgaggca gaagcacgcc ccggtgaatc
     1381 gtggcaagcg gccgctgatc gaatccgcaa agaatcccgg caaccgccgg cagccggtgc
     1441 gccgtcgatt aggaagccgc ccaagggcga cgagcaacca gattttttcg ttccgatgct
     1501 ctatgacgtg ggcacccgcg atagtcgcag catcatggac gtggccgttt tccgtctgtc
     1561 gaagcgtgac cgacgagctg gcgaggtgat ccgctacgag cttccagacg ggcacgtaga
     1621 ggtttccgca gggccggccg gcatggccag tgtgtgggat tacgacctgg tactgatggc
     1681 ggtttcccat ctaaccgaat ccatgaaccg ataccgggaa gggaagggag acaagcccgg
     1741 ccgcgtgttc cgtccacacg ttgcggacgt actcaagttc tgccggcgag ccgatggcgg
     1801 aaagcagaaa gacgacctgg tagaaacctg cattcggtta aacaccacgc acgttgccat
     1861 gcagcgtacg aagaaggcca agaacggccg cctggtgacg gtatccgagg gtgaagcctt
     1921 gattagccgc tacaagatcg taaagagcga aaccgggcgg ccggagtaca tcgagatcga
     1981 gctagctgat tggatgtacc gcgagatcac agaaggcaag aacccggacg tgctgacggt
     2041 tcaccccgat tactttttga tcgatcccgg catcggccgt tttctctacc gcctggcacg
     2101 ccgcgccgca ggcaaggcag aagccagatg gttgttcaag acgatctacg aacgcagtgg
     2161 cagcgccgga gagttcaaga agttctgttt caccgtgcgc aagctgatcg ggtcaaatga
     2221 cctgccggag tacgatttga aggaggaggc ggggcaggct ggcccgatcc tagtcatgcg
     2281 ctaccgcaac ctgatcgagg gcgaagcatc cgccggttcc taatgtacgg agcagatgct
     2341 agggcaaatt gccctagcag gggaaaaagg tcgaaaaagc ttctttcctg tggatagcac
     2401 gtacattggg aacccaaagc cgtacattgg gaaccggaac ccgtacattg ggaacccaaa
     2461 gccgtacatt gggaaccggt cacacatgta agtgactgat ataaaagaga aaaaaggcga
     2521 tttttccgcc taaaactctt taaaacttat taaaactctt aaaacccgcc tggcctgtgc
     2581 ataactgtct ggccagcgca cagccgaaca gctgcaaaaa gcgcctaccc ttcggtcgct
     2641 gcgctcccta cgccccgccg cttcgcgtcg gcctatcgcg gccgctggcc gctcaaaaat
     2701 ggctggccta cggccaggca atctaccagg gcgcggacaa gccgcgccgt cgccactcga
     2761 ccgccggcgc ccacatcaag gctccgagtg cgcggaaccc ctatttgttt atttttctaa
     2821 atacattcaa atatgtatcc gctcatgaga caataaccct gataaatgct tcaataatat
     2881 tgaaaaagga agagtatggc taaaatgaga atatcaccgg aattgaaaaa actgatcgaa
     2941 aaataccgct gcgtaaaaga tacggaagga atgtctcctg ctaaggtata taagctggtg
     3001 ggagaaaatg aaaacctata tttaaaaatg acggacagcc ggtataaagg gaccacctat
     3061 gatgtggaac gggaaaagga catgatgcta tggctggaag gaaagctgcc tgttccaaag
     3121 gtcctgcact ttgaacggca tgatggctgg agcaatctgc tcatgagtga ggccgatggc
     3181 gtcctttgct cggaagagta tgaagatgaa caaagccctg aaaagattat cgagctgtat
     3241 gcggagtgca tcaggctctt tcactccatc gacatatcgg attgtcccta tacgaatagc
     3301 ttagacagcc gcttagccga attggattac ttactgaata acgatctggc cgatgtggat
     3361 tgcgaaaact gggaagagga cactccattt aaagatccgc gcgagctgta tgatttttta
     3421 aagacggaaa agcccgaaga ggaacttgtc ttttcccacg gcgacctggg agacagcaac
     3481 atctttgtga aagatggcaa agtaagtggc tttattgatc ttgggagaag cggcagggcg
     3541 gacaagtggt atgacattgc cttctgcgtc cggtcgctca gggaggatat cggggaagaa
     3601 cagtatgtcg agctattttt tgacttactg gggatcaagc ctgattggga gaaaataaaa
     3661 tattatattt tactggatga attgttttag ctgtcagacc aagtttactc atatatactt
     3721 tagattgatt taaaacttca tttttaattt aaaaggatct aggtgaagat cctttttgat
     3781 aatctcatga ccaaaatccc ttaacgtgag ttttcgttcc actgagcgtc agaccccgta
     3841 gaaaagatca aaggatcttc ttgagatcct ttttttctgc gcgtaatctg ctgcttgcaa
     3901 acaaaaaaac caccgctacc agcggtggtt tgtttgccgg atcaagagct accaactctt
     3961 tttccgaagg taactggctt cagcagagcg cagataccaa atactgttct tctagtgtag
     4021 ccgtagttag gccaccactt caagaactct gtagcaccgc ctacatacct cgctctgcta
     4081 atcctgttac cagtggctgc tgccagtggc gataagtcgt gtcttaccgg gttggactca
     4141 agacgatagt taccggataa ggcgcagcgg tcgggctgaa cggggggttc gtgcacacag
     4201 cccagcttgg agcgaacgac ctacaccgaa ctgagatacc tacagcgtga gctatgagaa
     4261 agcgccacgc ttcccgaagg gagaaaggcg gacaggtatc cggtaagcgg cagggtcgga
     4321 acaggagagc gcacgaggga gcttccaggg ggaaacgcct ggtatcttta tagtcctgtc
     4381 gggtttcgcc acctctgact tgagcgtcga tttttgtgat gctcgtcagg ggggcggagc
     4441 ctatggaaaa acgccagcaa cgcggccttt ttacggttcc tgctcggatc tgttggaccg
     4501 gacagtagtc atggttgatg ggctgcctgt atcgagtggt gattttgtgc cgagctgccg
     4561 gtcggggagc tgttggctgg ctggtggcag gatatattgt ggtgtaaaca aattgacgct
     4621 tagacaactt aataacacat tgcggacgtt tttaatgtac tggggttgaa cactctgtgc
     4681 cgaattcgga tccggaggtc aacatggtgg agcacgacac tctggtctac tccaaaaatg
     4741 tcaaagatac agtctcagaa gatcaaaggg ctattgagac ttttcaacaa aggataattt
     4801 cgggaaacct cctcggattc cattgcccag ctatctgtca cttcatcgaa aggacagtag
     4861 aaaaggaagg tggctcctac aaatgccatc attgcgataa aggaaaggct atcattcaag
     4921 atctctctgc cgacagtggt cccaaagatg gacccccacc cacgaggagc atcgtggaaa
     4981 aagaagaggt tccaaccacg tctacaaagc aagtggattg atgtgataac atggtggagc
     5041 acgacactct ggtctactcc aaaaatgtca aagatacagt ctcagaagat caaagggcta
     5101 ttgagacttt tcaacaaagg ataatttcgg gaaacctcct cggattccat tgcccagcta
     5161 tctgtcactt catcgaaagg acagtagaaa aggaaggtgg ctcctacaaa tgccatcatt
     5221 gcgataaagg aaaggctatc attcaagatc tctctgccga cagtggtccc aaagatggac
     5281 ccccacccac gaggagcatc gtggaaaaag aagaggttcc aaccacgtct acaaagcaag
     5341 tggattgatg tgacatctcc actgacgtaa gggatgacgc acaatcccac tatccttcgc
     5401 aagacccttc ctctatataa ggaagttcat ttcatttgga gaggacacgc tcgagtataa
     5461 gagctcattt ttacaacaat taccaacaac aacaaacaac aaacaacatt acaattacat
     5521 ttacaattat cgatacaatg ggatttgttc tcttttcaca attgccttca tttcttcttg
     5581 tctctacact tctcttattc ctagtaatat cccactcttg ccgtgcaggt aagtttctgc
     5641 ttctaccttt gatatatata taataattat cattaattag tagtaatata atatttcaaa
     5701 tatttttttc aaaataaaag aatgtagtat atagcaattg cttttctgta gtttataagt
     5761 gtgtatattt taatttataa cttttctaat atatgaccaa aatttgttga tgtgcaggag
     5821 gtcgcaactt aaaagaatta tccatgcttg aaaggcatga aaattggatg gttcatcatg
     5881 gacgtgtata caaagatgat atagaaaaag aacaccgctt caagacattc aaggaaaacg
     5941 ttgagttcat cgaatctttc aacaagaacg gaactcaacg ttataagcta gccgtcaata
     6001 aatatgctga tctgaccact gaggaattca caacatcatt tatggggctc gacacttcat
     6061 tactatccca gcaagaatca acagctacaa caacgtcctt taaatatgat agtgtgactg
     6121 aagtgccgtc taacttggac tggagagagt ctggggctgt cactcaagtg aaacatcaag
     6181 gtcgatgtgg atgttgctgg gcgttttctg cagttggatc actagaagga gcctacaaaa
     6241 ttgcaacagg caacttgatg gaattctctg aacaggaact tctcgattgc accaccaaca
     6301 attatggctg cgagggcgga ctaatgactg tcgcttacga cttcttactt cagaacaatg
     6361 gcgggggcat taccacagag actaactatg aatacctagg tgaacagtac acatgcagaa
     6421 gccgagagaa aacagcagca gtgcaaataa gtagttataa agtcgtgcct gaaggtgaaa
     6481 catcactatt acaagccgta actaaacagc ctatttctgt tggtattgcg gctaacgatg
     6541 agtttcatat gtacggaagt ggaatatatg atggaagttg taattctaga ctgaatcatg
     6601 cagtgacagt tataggttat gggacaagtg aagaagatgg tacaaaatat tggttgttga
     6661 agaattcatg gggaacaagt tggggcgaga atgggtttat gaaaattata agagattctg
     6721 gggatccttc aggtctttgt gatatcgcaa agatgtcatc ttatccaaac atagcatgag
     6781 cttctctagc tagagtcgat cgacaagctc gagtttctcc ataataatgt gtgagtagtt
     6841 cccagataag ggaattaggg ttcctatagg gtttcgctca tgtgttgagc atataagaaa
     6901 cccttagtat gtatttgtat ttgtaaaata cttctatcaa taaaatttct aattcctaaa
     6961 accaaaatcc agtactaaaa tccagatcgc tgcaagagga tgcacatgtg accgagggac
     7021 acgaagtgat ccgtttaaac tatcagtgtt tgacaggata tattggcggg taaacctaag
     7081 agaaaagagc gtttattaga ataatcggat atttaaaagg gcgtgaaaag gtttatccgt
     7141 tcgtccattt gtatgtgcca gc
//
