# Supplementary material for: Bioengineering secreted proteases converts divergent Rcr3 orthologs and paralogs into extracellular immune co-receptors
Source: bioRxiv preprint, doi:10.1101/2024.02.14.580413, version 2 (2024-05-23)
Supplement: Dataset S2 [file 580413_file07.zip › S2_Dataset/pJK235-044.gb]

LOCUS       pJK235-044              8841 bp    DNA     circular UNA 29-JAN-2024
DEFINITION  pL2M-P19//2x35S::NtPR1a-P0P1P2R3P5i2-P6i9.
ACCESSION   urn.local...2d15-ecqffzt
VERSION     urn.local...2d15-ecqffzt
KEYWORDS    .
SOURCE      
  ORGANISM  .
FEATURES             Location/Qualifiers
     misc_feature    1..2785
                     /note="pVS1ori short"
                     /note="Derived using Geneious Prime 2023.1.2 'Annotate
                     from Database' based on nucleotide similarity"
                     /label="pVS1ori short"
     CDS             193..822
                     /note="StaA; similar to IncC2"
                     /codon_start=1
                     /transl_table=11
                     /product="pVS1 partitioning protein"
                     /protein_id="AAD19678.1"
                     /db_xref="GI:4378781"
                     /note="Derived using Geneious Prime 2023.1.2 'Annotate
                     from Database' based on protein similarity"
                     /label="pVS1 partitioning protein CDS"
     CDS             843..1058
                     /note="ORF3; not required for stable maintenance"
                     /codon_start=1
                     /transl_table=11
                     /product="hypothetical protein"
                     /protein_id="AAD19679.1"
                     /db_xref="GI:4378782"
                     /note="Derived using Geneious Prime 2023.1.2 'Annotate
                     from Database' based on protein similarity"
                     /label="hypothetical protein CDS"
     misc_feature    1089..1101
                     /name="KorB box"
                     /note="KorB box"
                     /note="Derived using Geneious Prime 2023.1.2 'Annotate
                     from Database' based on nucleotide similarity"
                     /label="KorB box"
     CDS             1217..2323
                     /note="RepA"
                     /transl_table=11
                     /product="pVS1 replication protein"
                     /protein_id="AAD19680.1"
                     /db_xref="GI:4378783"
                     /note="Derived using Geneious Prime 2023.1.2 'Annotate
                     from Database' based on protein similarity"
                     /label="pVS1 replication protein CDS"
     rep_origin      2389..2583
                     /note="pVS1 origin of replication"
                     /note="Derived using Geneious Prime 2023.1.2 'Annotate
                     from Database' based on nucleotide similarity"
                     /label="pVS1 origin of replication rep origin"
     misc_feature    2389..2396
                     /note="DnaA box"
                     /note="Derived using Geneious Prime 2023.1.2 'Annotate
                     from Database' based on nucleotide similarity"
                     /label="DnaA box"
     repeat_region   2400..2483
                     /note="21 bp repeats"
                     /rpt_type="direct"
                     /note="Derived using Geneious Prime 2023.1.2 'Annotate
                     from Database' based on nucleotide similarity"
                     /label="21 bp repeats repeat region"
     misc_feature    2484..2575
                     /note="AT-rich region"
                     /note="Derived using Geneious Prime 2023.1.2 'Annotate
                     from Database' based on nucleotide similarity"
                     /label="AT-rich region"
     misc_feature    2576..2583
                     /note="DnaA box"
                     /note="Derived using Geneious Prime 2023.1.2 'Annotate
                     from Database' based on nucleotide similarity"
                     /label="DnaA box"
     promoter        2791..2895
                     /gene="bla"
                     /note="AmpR promoter"
                     /note="Derived using Geneious Prime 2023.1.2 'Annotate
                     from Database' based on nucleotide similarity"
                     /label="bla promoter"
     CDS             2896..3690
                     /gene="aphA"
                     /function="kanamycin resistance"
                     /codon_start=1
                     /transl_table=11
                     /product="aminoglycoside 3'-phosphotransferase"
                     /protein_id="ADZ30886.1"
                     /db_xref="GI:325559604"
                     /note="Derived using Geneious Prime 2023.1.2 'Annotate
                     from Database' based on protein similarity"
                     /label="aphA CDS"
     terminator      3691..3838
                     /Note="Beta-lactamase TEM terminator"
                     /note="Derived using Geneious Prime 2023.1.2 'Annotate
                     from Database' based on nucleotide similarity"
                     /label="bla terminator"
     terminator      complement(3840..3878)
                     /name="Tndr"
                     /note="rho independent terminator"
                     /note="Derived using Geneious Prime 2023.1.2 'Annotate
                     from Database' based on nucleotide similarity"
                     /label="Tndr"
     rep_origin      3881..4449
                     /direction="RIGHT"
                     /note="high-copy-number ColE1/pMB1/pBR322/pUC origin of 
                     replication; ori"
                     /note="Derived using Geneious Prime 2023.1.2 'Annotate
                     from Database' based on nucleotide similarity"
                     /label="ori rep origin"
     misc_RNA        3897..4449
                     /name="RNA-II"
                     /note="Derived using Geneious Prime 2023.1.2 'Annotate
                     from Database' based on nucleotide similarity"
                     /label="RNA-II"
     terminator      complement(3898..3931)
                     /name="Tndr"
                     /note="rho independent terminator"
                     /note="Derived using Geneious Prime 2023.1.2 'Annotate
                     from Database' based on nucleotide similarity"
                     /label="Tndr"
     misc_RNA        complement(3900..4007)
                     /name="RNA-I"
                     /note="Derived using Geneious Prime 2023.1.2 'Annotate
                     from Database' based on nucleotide similarity"
                     /label="RNA-I"
     misc_feature    4516..4662
                     /note="LB; left border. Identical to sequence near
                     agrocinopine synthase on Agrobacterium tumefaciens strain
                     1D1460 plasmid pTi1D1460 (CP032929 nucleotides 161,573 -
                     161,719). "
                     /note="Derived using Geneious Prime 2023.1.2 'Annotate
                     from Database' based on nucleotide similarity"
                     /label="LB; left border"
     misc_feature    4585..4609
                     /note="T-DNA left border sequence (Thole et al., (2007)
                     Plant Physiol 145:1211-1219)"
                     /note="Derived using Geneious Prime 2023.1.2 'Annotate
                     from Database' based on nucleotide similarity"
                     /label="misc"
     terminator      complement(4701..5408)
                     /note="OCS terminator"
                     /note="octopine synthase terminator"
                     /note="Derived using Geneious Prime 2023.1.2 'Annotate
                     from Database' based on nucleotide similarity"
                     /label="OCS terminator"
     CDS             complement(5416..5934)
                     /gene="p19"
                     /note="Tombusvirus RNA silencing suppressor 19 kDa
                     protein; similar to CAC01277.1; characterized in PubMed ID
                     18944038"
                     /codon_start=1
                     /transl_table=11
                     /product="RNA silencing suppressor 19 kDa protein"
                     /protein_id="AIN46664.1"
                     /db_xref="GI:684152027"
                     /note="Derived using Geneious Prime 2023.1.2 'Annotate
                     from Database' based on protein similarity"
                     /label="p19 CDS"
     promoter        complement(5939..6319)
                     /note="mas1'-2' mannopine synthase promoter; mas2' drives
                     MCS2 ORF; mas1' truncated by 96 nt; enhancer elements,
                     TATA box, and start codon missing"
                     /note="Derived using Geneious Prime 2023.1.2 'Annotate
                     from Database' based on nucleotide similarity"
                     /label="truncated MAS promoter"
     promoter        6359..7102
                     /note="Double CaMV 35S"
                     /note="Derived using Geneious Prime 2023.1.2 'Annotate
                     from Database' based on nucleotide similarity"
                     /label="2x35S pro (Plant Parts Kit)"
     misc_feature    7135..7189
                     /note="TMV Omega; translational enhancer from the tobacco
                     mosaic virus 5'-leader sequence (Gallie et al., 1988)"
                     /note="Derived using Geneious Prime 2023.1.2 'Annotate
                     from Database' based on nucleotide similarity"
                     /label="TMV Omega (Plant parts kit)"
     sig_peptide     7197..7286
                     /peptide="MGFVLFSQLPSFLLVSTLLLFLVISHSCRA"
                     /note="Derived using Geneious Prime 2023.1.2 'Annotate
                     from Database' based on protein similarity"
                     /label="signal peptide"
     CDS             7197..7286
                     /codon_start=1
                     /transl_table=1
                     /note="Nicotiana tabacum PR1a signal peptide (AA 1 to 30)"
                     /note="Derived using Geneious Prime 2023.1.2 'Annotate
                     from Database' based on protein similarity"
                     /label="NtPR1a SP CDS"
     CDS             join(7287,7477..>7481)
                     /label="GlyGly-Linker"
     intron          7288..7476
                     /Note="Portable intron (PIV2 aka IV2)"
                     /note="Derived using Geneious Prime 2023.1.2 'Annotate
                     from Database' based on nucleotide similarity"
                     /label="PIV2"
     CDS             <7482..>7784
                     /label="PIP1 #0"
     CDS             <7785..>7868
                     /label="PIP1 #1"
     CDS             <7869..>7967
                     /label="PIP1 #2"
     CDS             <7968..>8039
                     /label="RCR3 #3"
     CDS             <8040..>8159
                     /label="PIP1 #4"
     CDS             <8160..>8300
                     /gene="pip1"
                     /codon_start=1
                     /product="phytophthora-inhibited protease 1"
                     /protein_id="ABG23376.1"
                     /db_xref="GI:108937128"
                     /label="PIP1 - Part 5"
     Mutation        8184..8186
                     /created_by="User"
                     /modified_by="User"
                     /label="N>S"
     Mutation        8187..8189
                     /created_by="User"
                     /modified_by="User"
                     /label="D>Q"
     Mutation        8190..8192
                     /created_by="User"
                     /modified_by="User"
                     /label="E>D"
     Mutation        8193..8195
                     /created_by="User"
                     /modified_by="User"
                     /label="F>L"
     Mutation        8196..8198
                     /created_by="User"
                     /modified_by="User"
                     /label="H>Q"
     Mutation        8199..8201
                     /created_by="User"
                     /label="M>F"
     Mutation        8205..8207
                     /created_by="User"
                     /label="G>A"
     Mutation        8208..8210
                     /created_by="User"
                     /label="S>G"
     Mutation        8226..8228
                     /created_by="User"
                     /label="S>N"
     Mutation        8232..8234
                     /created_by="User"
                     /label="N>A"
     Mutation        8235..8237
                     /created_by="User"
                     /label="S>D"
     Mutation        8238..8240
                     /created_by="User"
                     /label="R>Q"
     Mutation        8241..8243
                     /created_by="User"
                     /label="L>I"
     CDS             <8301..8429
                     /label="PIP1 - Part 6"
     Mutation        8304..8306
                     /created_by="User"
                     /label="I"
     Mutation        8307..8309
                     /created_by="User"
                     /label="V"
     Mutation        8325..8327
                     /created_by="User"
                     /modified_by="User"
                     /label="S"
     Mutation        8328..8330
                     /created_by="User"
                     /modified_by="User"
                     /label="D"
     Mutation        8340..8342
                     /created_by="User"
                     /modified_by="User"
                     /label="E"
     Mutation        8346..8348
                     /created_by="User"
                     /label="Y"
     Mutation        8352..8354
                     /created_by="User"
                     /label="R"
     Mutation        8376..8378
                     /created_by="User"
                     /modified_by="User"
                     /label="S"
     Mutation        8379..8381
                     /created_by="User"
                     /label="G"
     Mutation        8385..8387
                     /created_by="User"
                     /label="H"
     Mutation        8391..8393
                     /created_by="User"
                     /label="G"
     Mutation        8403..8405
                     /created_by="User"
                     /modified_by="User"
                     /label="V"
     Mutation        8406..8408
                     /created_by="User"
                     /modified_by="User"
                     /label="A"
     Mutation        8412..8414
                     /created_by="User"
                     /label="F"
     Mutation        8418..8423
                     /created_by="User"
                     /label="T>NI"
     terminator      8434..8637
                     /note="CaMV poly(A) signal; cauliflower mosaic virus
                     polyadenylation signal"
                     /note="Plant parts kit"
                     /note="Derived using Geneious Prime 2023.1.2 'Annotate
                     from Database' based on nucleotide similarity"
                     /label="35S terminator"
     misc_feature    complement(8683..8837)
                     /note="RB; Right border. Identical to sequence near
                     D-nopaline dehydrogenase on Agrobacterium tumefaciens
                     strain 1D1460 plasmid pTi1D1460 (CP032929 nucleotides
                     186,435 - 186,589). "
                     /note="Derived using Geneious Prime 2023.1.2 'Annotate
                     from Database' based on nucleotide similarity"
                     /label="RB"
     misc_feature    8701..8725
                     /note="T-DNA right border sequence (Thole et al., (2007)
                     Plant Physiol 145:1211-1219)"
                     /note="Derived using Geneious Prime 2023.1.2 'Annotate
                     from Database' based on nucleotide similarity"
                     /label="misc"
ORIGIN      
        1 cgtgcggctg catgaaatcc tggccggttt gtctgatgcc aagctggcgg cctggccggc
       61 cagcttggcc gctgaagaaa ccgagcgccg ccgtctaaaa aggtgatgtg tatttgagta
      121 aaacagcttg cgtcatgcgg tcgctgcgta tatgatgcga tgagtaaata aacaaatacg
      181 caaggggaac gcatgaaggt tatcgctgta cttaaccaga aaggcgggtc aggcaagacg
      241 accatcgcaa cccatctagc ccgcgccctg caactcgccg gggccgatgt tctgttagtc
      301 gattccgatc cccagggcag tgcccgcgat tgggcggccg tgcgggaaga tcaaccgcta
      361 accgttgtcg gcatcgaccg cccgacgatt gaccgcgacg tgaaggccat cggccggcgc
      421 gacttcgtag tgatcgacgg agcgccccag gcggcggact tggctgtgtc cgcgatcaag
      481 gcagccgact tcgtgctgat tccggtgcag ccaagccctt acgacatatg ggccaccgcc
      541 gacctggtgg agctggttaa gcagcgcatt gaggtcacgg atggaaggct acaagcggcc
      601 tttgtcgtgt cgcgggcgat caaaggcacg cgcatcggcg gtgaggttgc cgaggcgctg
      661 gccgggtacg agctgcccat tcttgagtcc cgtatcacgc agcgcgtgag ctacccaggc
      721 actgccgccg ccggcacaac cgttcttgaa tcagaacccg agggcgacgc tgcccgcgag
      781 gtccaggcgc tggccgctga aattaaatca aaactcattt gagttaatga ggtaaagaga
      841 aaatgagcaa aagcacaaac acgctaagtg ccggccgtcc gagcgcacgc agcagcaagg
      901 ctgcaacgtt ggccagcctg gcagacacgc cagccatgaa gcgggtcaac tttcagttgc
      961 cggcggagga tcacaccaag ctgaagatgt acgcggtacg ccaaggcaag accattaccg
     1021 agctgctatc tgaatacatc gcgcagctac cagagtaaat gagcaaatga ataaatgagt
     1081 agatgaattt tagcggctaa aggaggcggc atggaaaatc aagaacaacc aggcaccgac
     1141 gccgtggaat gccccatgtg tggaggaacg ggcggttggc caggcgtaag cggctgggtt
     1201 gtctgccggc cctgcaatgg cactggaacc cccaagcccg aggaatcggc gtgacggtcg
     1261 caaaccatcc ggcccggtac aaatcggcgc ggcgctgggt gatgacctgg tggagaagtt
     1321 gaaggccgcg caggccgccc agcggcaacg catcgaggca gaagcacgcc ccggtgaatc
     1381 gtggcaagcg gccgctgatc gaatccgcaa agaatcccgg caaccgccgg cagccggtgc
     1441 gccgtcgatt aggaagccgc ccaagggcga cgagcaacca gattttttcg ttccgatgct
     1501 ctatgacgtg ggcacccgcg atagtcgcag catcatggac gtggccgttt tccgtctgtc
     1561 gaagcgtgac cgacgagctg gcgaggtgat ccgctacgag cttccagacg ggcacgtaga
     1621 ggtttccgca gggccggccg gcatggccag tgtgtgggat tacgacctgg tactgatggc
     1681 ggtttcccat ctaaccgaat ccatgaaccg ataccgggaa gggaagggag acaagcccgg
     1741 ccgcgtgttc cgtccacacg ttgcggacgt actcaagttc tgccggcgag ccgatggcgg
     1801 aaagcagaaa gacgacctgg tagaaacctg cattcggtta aacaccacgc acgttgccat
     1861 gcagcgtacg aagaaggcca agaacggccg cctggtgacg gtatccgagg gtgaagcctt
     1921 gattagccgc tacaagatcg taaagagcga aaccgggcgg ccggagtaca tcgagatcga
     1981 gctagctgat tggatgtacc gcgagatcac agaaggcaag aacccggacg tgctgacggt
     2041 tcaccccgat tactttttga tcgatcccgg catcggccgt tttctctacc gcctggcacg
     2101 ccgcgccgca ggcaaggcag aagccagatg gttgttcaag acgatctacg aacgcagtgg
     2161 cagcgccgga gagttcaaga agttctgttt caccgtgcgc aagctgatcg ggtcaaatga
     2221 cctgccggag tacgatttga aggaggaggc ggggcaggct ggcccgatcc tagtcatgcg
     2281 ctaccgcaac ctgatcgagg gcgaagcatc cgccggttcc taatgtacgg agcagatgct
     2341 agggcaaatt gccctagcag gggaaaaagg tcgaaaaagc ttctttcctg tggatagcac
     2401 gtacattggg aacccaaagc cgtacattgg gaaccggaac ccgtacattg ggaacccaaa
     2461 gccgtacatt gggaaccggt cacacatgta agtgactgat ataaaagaga aaaaaggcga
     2521 tttttccgcc taaaactctt taaaacttat taaaactctt aaaacccgcc tggcctgtgc
     2581 ataactgtct ggccagcgca cagccgaaca gctgcaaaaa gcgcctaccc ttcggtcgct
     2641 gcgctcccta cgccccgccg cttcgcgtcg gcctatcgcg gccgctggcc gctcaaaaat
     2701 ggctggccta cggccaggca atctaccagg gcgcggacaa gccgcgccgt cgccactcga
     2761 ccgccggcgc ccacatcaag gctccgagtg cgcggaaccc ctatttgttt atttttctaa
     2821 atacattcaa atatgtatcc gctcatgaga caataaccct gataaatgct tcaataatat
     2881 tgaaaaagga agagtatggc taaaatgaga atatcaccgg aattgaaaaa actgatcgaa
     2941 aaataccgct gcgtaaaaga tacggaagga atgtctcctg ctaaggtata taagctggtg
     3001 ggagaaaatg aaaacctata tttaaaaatg acggacagcc ggtataaagg gaccacctat
     3061 gatgtggaac gggaaaagga catgatgcta tggctggaag gaaagctgcc tgttccaaag
     3121 gtcctgcact ttgaacggca tgatggctgg agcaatctgc tcatgagtga ggccgatggc
     3181 gtcctttgct cggaagagta tgaagatgaa caaagccctg aaaagattat cgagctgtat
     3241 gcggagtgca tcaggctctt tcactccatc gacatatcgg attgtcccta tacgaatagc
     3301 ttagacagcc gcttagccga attggattac ttactgaata acgatctggc cgatgtggat
     3361 tgcgaaaact gggaagagga cactccattt aaagatccgc gcgagctgta tgatttttta
     3421 aagacggaaa agcccgaaga ggaacttgtc ttttcccacg gcgacctggg agacagcaac
     3481 atctttgtga aagatggcaa agtaagtggc tttattgatc ttgggagaag cggcagggcg
     3541 gacaagtggt atgacattgc cttctgcgtc cggtcgctca gggaggatat cggggaagaa
     3601 cagtatgtcg agctattttt tgacttactg gggatcaagc ctgattggga gaaaataaaa
     3661 tattatattt tactggatga attgttttag ctgtcagacc aagtttactc atatatactt
     3721 tagattgatt taaaacttca tttttaattt aaaaggatct aggtgaagat cctttttgat
     3781 aatctcatga ccaaaatccc ttaacgtgag ttttcgttcc actgagcgtc agaccccgta
     3841 gaaaagatca aaggatcttc ttgagatcct ttttttctgc gcgtaatctg ctgcttgcaa
     3901 acaaaaaaac caccgctacc agcggtggtt tgtttgccgg atcaagagct accaactctt
     3961 tttccgaagg taactggctt cagcagagcg cagataccaa atactgttct tctagtgtag
     4021 ccgtagttag gccaccactt caagaactct gtagcaccgc ctacatacct cgctctgcta
     4081 atcctgttac cagtggctgc tgccagtggc gataagtcgt gtcttaccgg gttggactca
     4141 agacgatagt taccggataa ggcgcagcgg tcgggctgaa cggggggttc gtgcacacag
     4201 cccagcttgg agcgaacgac ctacaccgaa ctgagatacc tacagcgtga gctatgagaa
     4261 agcgccacgc ttcccgaagg gagaaaggcg gacaggtatc cggtaagcgg cagggtcgga
     4321 acaggagagc gcacgaggga gcttccaggg ggaaacgcct ggtatcttta tagtcctgtc
     4381 gggtttcgcc acctctgact tgagcgtcga tttttgtgat gctcgtcagg ggggcggagc
     4441 ctatggaaaa acgccagcaa cgcggccttt ttacggttcc tgctcggatc tgttggaccg
     4501 gacagtagtc atggttgatg ggctgcctgt atcgagtggt gattttgtgc cgagctgccg
     4561 gtcggggagc tgttggctgg ctggtggcag gatatattgt ggtgtaaaca aattgacgct
     4621 tagacaactt aataacacat tgcggacgtt tttaatgtac tggggttgaa cactctgtgc
     4681 cgaattcgga tccagcggtc ctgctgagcc tcgacatgtt gtcgcaaaat tcgccctgga
     4741 cccgcccaac gatttgtcgt cactgtcaag gtttgacctg cacttcattt ggggcccaca
     4801 tacaccaaaa aaatgctgca taattctcgg ggcagcaagt cggttacccg gccgccgtgc
     4861 tggaccgggt tgaatggtgc ccgtaacttt cggtagagcg gacggccaat actcaacttc
     4921 aaggaatctc acccatgcgc gccggcgggg aaccggagtt cccttcagtg agcgttatta
     4981 gttcgccgct cggtgtgtcg tagatactag cccctggggc acttttgaaa tttgaataag
     5041 atttatgtaa tcagtctttt aggtttgacc ggttctgccg ctttttttaa aattggattt
     5101 gtaataataa aacgcaattg tttgttattg tggcgctcta tcatagatgt cgctataaac
     5161 ctattcagca caatatattg ttttcatttt aatattgtac atataagtag tagggtacaa
     5221 tcagtaaatt gaacggagaa tattattcat aaaaatacga tagtaacggg tgatatattc
     5281 attagaatga accgaaaccg gcggtaagga tctgagctac acatgctcag gttttttaca
     5341 acgtgcacaa cagaattgaa agcaaatatc atgcgatcat aggcttctcg catatctcat
     5401 taaagcagga caagcttact cgctttcttt ttcgaaagtt tgagtacctt cagggcatcc
     5461 tcttgataca ttactttcca cttcgattgg ggcaagctgt agcagttctt gcttagaccg
     5521 aattgccatc tcacagagat gctgaagagt tcgcgaccct ccagaaacgg tgatactaac
     5581 tcctcgaaac cgaatactat aggtacatcc gatctggtcg aaaccgaaaa atcgagatgc
     5641 tgcatagtta accgaatctc ccgtccaaga tccaaggact ctgtgcagtg aagcttccgt
     5701 cctgtcgtat ctgagatatc tcttaaatac aactttcccg aaaccccagc tttccttgaa
     5761 accaagggga ttatcttgat tcgaattcgt ctcatcgtta tgtagccgcc actcagtcca
     5821 actcggactt tcgtcaggaa gtttgaaggg agaagtggta cctcctgatc ctccatccca
     5881 acgttcactg ttagcttgtt ccctagcgtc gtttccttgt atagctcgtt ccatcattcg
     5941 atttggtgta tcgagattgg ttatgaaatt cagatgctag tgtaatgtat tggtaatttg
     6001 ggaagatata ataggaagca aggctattta tccatttctg aaaaggcgaa atggcgtcac
     6061 cgcgagcgtc acgcgcattc cgttcttgct gtaaagcgtt gtttggtaca cttttgacta
     6121 gcgaggcttg gcgtgtcagc gtatctattc aaaagtcgtt aatggctgcg gatcaagaaa
     6181 aagttggaat agaaacagaa tacccgcgaa attcaggccc ggttgccatg tcctacacgc
     6241 cgaaataaac gaccaaatta gtagaaaaat aaaaactgac taggatactt acgtcacgtc
     6301 ttgcgcactg atttgaaaaa tctcaatata aactccgcaa gaattcaagc ttggaggtca
     6361 acatggtgga gcacgacact ctggtctact ccaaaaatgt caaagataca gtctcagaag
     6421 atcaaagggc tattgagact tttcaacaaa ggataatttc gggaaacctc ctcggattcc
     6481 attgcccagc tatctgtcac ttcatcgaaa ggacagtaga aaaggaaggt ggctcctaca
     6541 aatgccatca ttgcgataaa ggaaaggcta tcattcaaga tctctctgcc gacagtggtc
     6601 ccaaagatgg acccccaccc acgaggagca tcgtggaaaa agaagaggtt ccaaccacgt
     6661 ctacaaagca agtggattga tgtgataaca tggtggagca cgacactctg gtctactcca
     6721 aaaatgtcaa agatacagtc tcagaagatc aaagggctat tgagactttt caacaaagga
     6781 taatttcggg aaacctcctc ggattccatt gcccagctat ctgtcacttc atcgaaagga
     6841 cagtagaaaa ggaaggtggc tcctacaaat gccatcattg cgataaagga aaggctatca
     6901 ttcaagatct ctctgccgac agtggtccca aagatggacc cccacccacg aggagcatcg
     6961 tggaaaaaga agaggttcca accacgtcta caaagcaagt ggattgatgt gacatctcca
     7021 ctgacgtaag ggatgacgca caatcccact atccttcgca agacccttcc tctatataag
     7081 gaagttcatt tcatttggag aggacacgct cgagtataag agctcatttt tacaacaatt
     7141 accaacaaca acaaacaaca aacaacatta caattacatt tacaattatc gatacaatgg
     7201 gatttgttct cttttcacaa ttgccttcat ttcttcttgt ctctacactt ctcttattcc
     7261 tagtaatatc ccactcttgc cgtgcaggta agtttctgct tctacctttg atatatatat
     7321 aataattatc attaattagt agtaatataa tatttcaaat atttttttca aaataaaaga
     7381 atgtagtata tagcaattgc ttttctgtag tttataagtg tgtatatttt aatttataac
     7441 ttttctaata tatgaccaaa atttgttgat gtgcaggagg tcgcaactta aaagaattat
     7501 ccatgcttga aaggcatgaa aattggatgg ttcatcatgg acgtgtatac aaagatgata
     7561 tagaaaaaga acaccgcttc aagacattca aggaaaacgt tgagttcatc gaatctttca
     7621 acaagaacgg aactcaacgt tataagctag ccgtcaataa atatgctgat ctgaccactg
     7681 aggaattcac aacatcattt atggggctcg acacttcatt actatcccag caagaatcaa
     7741 cagctacaac aacgtccttt aaatatgata gtgtgactga agtgccgaat agcatggact
     7801 ggagaaagag agggagtgtc acaggagtca aggatcaagg tgtatgtgga tgttgttggg
     7861 cattttctgc ggccgcggct atagaaggag catatcaaat tgcaaacaac gaactaatct
     7921 ctctttcaga gcaacaacta ttggattgct ctacgcagaa caaaggctgc aacggaggtt
     7981 taatgacgaa tgcattcgat tttatcatag aaaatggtgg aatttcaagg gaatcagact
     8041 atccttatga agaagctcaa aatgtttgca agaccgaaca accagcagca gttactatca
     8101 atggctacga agtcgtacca tctgacgagt catcgttgtt gaaagctgta gtgaatcagc
     8161 ctatttctgt tggtattgcg gctagccaag atttacagtt ttacgcggga ggaatatatg
     8221 atggaaactg tgccgatcaa attaatcatg cagtgacagt tataggttat gggacaagtg
     8281 aagaagatgg tacaaaatat tggttgttga agaattcatg gggaacaagt tggggcgaga
     8341 atgggtttat gaaaattgct agagatgttg gggttccttc aggtctttgt gatatcgcaa
     8401 agatgtcatc ttatccaaac atagcatgag cttctctagc tagagtcgat cgacaagctc
     8461 gagtttctcc ataataatgt gtgagtagtt cccagataag ggaattaggg ttcctatagg
     8521 gtttcgctca tgtgttgagc atataagaaa cccttagtat gtatttgtat ttgtaaaata
     8581 cttctatcaa taaaatttct aattcctaaa accaaaatcc agtactaaaa tccagatcgc
     8641 tactagagga tgcacatgtg accgagggac acgaagtgat ccgtttaaac tatcagtgtt
     8701 tgacaggata tattggcggg taaacctaag agaaaagagc gtttattaga ataatcggat
     8761 atttaaaagg gcgtgaaaag gtttatccgt tcgtccattt gtatgtgcat gccaaccaca
     8821 gggttcccct cgggagtcag c
//
