# Supplementary material for: Bioengineering secreted proteases converts divergent Rcr3 orthologs and paralogs into extracellular immune co-receptors
Source: bioRxiv preprint, doi:10.1101/2024.02.14.580413, version 2 (2024-05-23)
Supplement: Dataset S2 [file 580413_file07.zip › S2_Dataset/pJK235-015.gb]

LOCUS       pJK235-015              8841 bp    DNA     circular UNA 29-JAN-2024
DEFINITION  pL2M-P19//2x35S::NtPR1a-P0P1P2R3R5Ruby2-R6.
ACCESSION   urn.local...2cz7-ecqffzb
VERSION     urn.local...2cz7-ecqffzb
KEYWORDS    .
SOURCE      
  ORGANISM  .
FEATURES             Location/Qualifiers
     misc_feature    1..2785
                     /note="pVS1ori short"
                     /note="Derived using Geneious Prime 2023.1.2 'Annotate
                     from Database' based on nucleotide similarity"
                     /label="pVS1ori short"
     CDS             193..822
                     /note="StaA; similar to IncC2"
                     /codon_start=1
                     /transl_table=11
                     /product="pVS1 partitioning protein"
                     /protein_id="AAD19678.1"
                     /db_xref="GI:4378781"
                     /note="Derived using Geneious Prime 2023.1.2 'Annotate
                     from Database' based on protein similarity"
                     /label="pVS1 partitioning protein CDS"
     CDS             843..1058
                     /note="ORF3; not required for stable maintenance"
                     /codon_start=1
                     /transl_table=11
                     /product="hypothetical protein"
                     /protein_id="AAD19679.1"
                     /db_xref="GI:4378782"
                     /note="Derived using Geneious Prime 2023.1.2 'Annotate
                     from Database' based on protein similarity"
                     /label="hypothetical protein CDS"
     misc_feature    1089..1101
                     /name="KorB box"
                     /note="KorB box"
                     /note="Derived using Geneious Prime 2023.1.2 'Annotate
                     from Database' based on nucleotide similarity"
                     /label="KorB box"
     CDS             1217..2323
                     /note="RepA"
                     /transl_table=11
                     /product="pVS1 replication protein"
                     /protein_id="AAD19680.1"
                     /db_xref="GI:4378783"
                     /note="Derived using Geneious Prime 2023.1.2 'Annotate
                     from Database' based on protein similarity"
                     /label="pVS1 replication protein CDS"
     rep_origin      2389..2583
                     /note="pVS1 origin of replication"
                     /note="Derived using Geneious Prime 2023.1.2 'Annotate
                     from Database' based on nucleotide similarity"
                     /label="pVS1 origin of replication rep origin"
     misc_feature    2389..2396
                     /note="DnaA box"
                     /note="Derived using Geneious Prime 2023.1.2 'Annotate
                     from Database' based on nucleotide similarity"
                     /label="DnaA box"
     repeat_region   2400..2483
                     /note="21 bp repeats"
                     /rpt_type="direct"
                     /note="Derived using Geneious Prime 2023.1.2 'Annotate
                     from Database' based on nucleotide similarity"
                     /label="21 bp repeats repeat region"
     misc_feature    2484..2575
                     /note="AT-rich region"
                     /note="Derived using Geneious Prime 2023.1.2 'Annotate
                     from Database' based on nucleotide similarity"
                     /label="AT-rich region"
     misc_feature    2576..2583
                     /note="DnaA box"
                     /note="Derived using Geneious Prime 2023.1.2 'Annotate
                     from Database' based on nucleotide similarity"
                     /label="DnaA box"
     promoter        2791..2895
                     /gene="bla"
                     /note="AmpR promoter"
                     /note="Derived using Geneious Prime 2023.1.2 'Annotate
                     from Database' based on nucleotide similarity"
                     /label="bla promoter"
     CDS             2896..3690
                     /gene="aphA"
                     /function="kanamycin resistance"
                     /codon_start=1
                     /transl_table=11
                     /product="aminoglycoside 3'-phosphotransferase"
                     /protein_id="ADZ30886.1"
                     /db_xref="GI:325559604"
                     /note="Derived using Geneious Prime 2023.1.2 'Annotate
                     from Database' based on protein similarity"
                     /label="aphA CDS"
     terminator      3691..3838
                     /Note="Beta-lactamase TEM terminator"
                     /note="Derived using Geneious Prime 2023.1.2 'Annotate
                     from Database' based on nucleotide similarity"
                     /label="bla terminator"
     terminator      complement(3840..3878)
                     /name="Tndr"
                     /note="rho independent terminator"
                     /note="Derived using Geneious Prime 2023.1.2 'Annotate
                     from Database' based on nucleotide similarity"
                     /label="Tndr"
     rep_origin      3881..4449
                     /direction="RIGHT"
                     /note="high-copy-number ColE1/pMB1/pBR322/pUC origin of 
                     replication; ori"
                     /note="Derived using Geneious Prime 2023.1.2 'Annotate
                     from Database' based on nucleotide similarity"
                     /label="ori rep origin"
     misc_RNA        3897..4449
                     /name="RNA-II"
                     /note="Derived using Geneious Prime 2023.1.2 'Annotate
                     from Database' based on nucleotide similarity"
                     /label="RNA-II"
     terminator      complement(3898..3931)
                     /name="Tndr"
                     /note="rho independent terminator"
                     /note="Derived using Geneious Prime 2023.1.2 'Annotate
                     from Database' based on nucleotide similarity"
                     /label="Tndr"
     misc_RNA        complement(3900..4007)
                     /name="RNA-I"
                     /note="Derived using Geneious Prime 2023.1.2 'Annotate
                     from Database' based on nucleotide similarity"
                     /label="RNA-I"
     misc_feature    4516..4662
                     /note="LB; left border. Identical to sequence near
                     agrocinopine synthase on Agrobacterium tumefaciens strain
                     1D1460 plasmid pTi1D1460 (CP032929 nucleotides 161,573 -
                     161,719). "
                     /note="Derived using Geneious Prime 2023.1.2 'Annotate
                     from Database' based on nucleotide similarity"
                     /label="LB; left border"
     misc_feature    4585..4609
                     /note="T-DNA left border sequence (Thole et al., (2007)
                     Plant Physiol 145:1211-1219)"
                     /note="Derived using Geneious Prime 2023.1.2 'Annotate
                     from Database' based on nucleotide similarity"
                     /label="misc"
     terminator      complement(4701..5408)
                     /note="OCS terminator"
                     /note="octopine synthase terminator"
                     /note="Derived using Geneious Prime 2023.1.2 'Annotate
                     from Database' based on nucleotide similarity"
                     /label="OCS terminator"
     CDS             complement(5416..5934)
                     /gene="p19"
                     /note="Tombusvirus RNA silencing suppressor 19 kDa
                     protein; similar to CAC01277.1; characterized in PubMed ID
                     18944038"
                     /codon_start=1
                     /transl_table=11
                     /product="RNA silencing suppressor 19 kDa protein"
                     /protein_id="AIN46664.1"
                     /db_xref="GI:684152027"
                     /note="Derived using Geneious Prime 2023.1.2 'Annotate
                     from Database' based on protein similarity"
                     /label="p19 CDS"
     promoter        complement(5939..6319)
                     /note="mas1'-2' mannopine synthase promoter; mas2' drives
                     MCS2 ORF; mas1' truncated by 96 nt; enhancer elements,
                     TATA box, and start codon missing"
                     /note="Derived using Geneious Prime 2023.1.2 'Annotate
                     from Database' based on nucleotide similarity"
                     /label="truncated MAS promoter"
     promoter        6359..7102
                     /note="Double CaMV 35S"
                     /note="Derived using Geneious Prime 2023.1.2 'Annotate
                     from Database' based on nucleotide similarity"
                     /label="2x35S pro (Plant Parts Kit)"
     misc_feature    7135..7189
                     /note="TMV Omega; translational enhancer from the tobacco
                     mosaic virus 5'-leader sequence (Gallie et al., 1988)"
                     /note="Derived using Geneious Prime 2023.1.2 'Annotate
                     from Database' based on nucleotide similarity"
                     /label="TMV Omega (Plant parts kit)"
     sig_peptide     7197..7286
                     /peptide="MGFVLFSQLPSFLLVSTLLLFLVISHSCRA"
                     /note="Derived using Geneious Prime 2023.1.2 'Annotate
                     from Database' based on protein similarity"
                     /label="signal peptide"
     CDS             7197..7286
                     /codon_start=1
                     /transl_table=1
                     /note="Nicotiana tabacum PR1a signal peptide (AA 1 to 30)"
                     /note="Derived using Geneious Prime 2023.1.2 'Annotate
                     from Database' based on protein similarity"
                     /label="NtPR1a SP CDS"
     CDS             join(7287,7477..>7481)
                     /label="GlyGly-Linker"
     intron          7288..7476
                     /Note="Portable intron (PIV2 aka IV2)"
                     /note="Derived using Geneious Prime 2023.1.2 'Annotate
                     from Database' based on nucleotide similarity"
                     /label="PIV2"
     CDS             <7482..>7784
                     /label="PIP1 #0"
     CDS             <7785..>7868
                     /label="PIP1 #1"
     CDS             <7869..>7967
                     /label="PIP1 #2"
     CDS             <7968..>8039
                     /label="RCR3 #3"
     CDS             <8040..>8159
                     /label="PIP1 #4"
     CDS             <8160..>8300
                     /label="PIP1 #5"
     Mutation        8214..8216
                     /created_by="User"
                     /label="I>T"
     Mutation        8235..8237
                     /created_by="User"
                     /label="S>D"
     Mutation        8277..8279
                     /created_by="User"
                     /label="S>D"
     CDS             <8301..8429
                     /label="RCR3 #6"
     terminator      8434..8637
                     /note="CaMV poly(A) signal; cauliflower mosaic virus
                     polyadenylation signal"
                     /note="Plant parts kit"
                     /note="Derived using Geneious Prime 2023.1.2 'Annotate
                     from Database' based on nucleotide similarity"
                     /label="35S terminator"
     misc_feature    complement(8683..8837)
                     /note="RB; Right border. Identical to sequence near
                     D-nopaline dehydrogenase on Agrobacterium tumefaciens
                     strain 1D1460 plasmid pTi1D1460 (CP032929 nucleotides
                     186,435 - 186,589). "
                     /note="Derived using Geneious Prime 2023.1.2 'Annotate
                     from Database' based on nucleotide similarity"
                     /label="RB"
     misc_feature    8701..8725
                     /note="T-DNA right border sequence (Thole et al., (2007)
                     Plant Physiol 145:1211-1219)"
                     /note="Derived using Geneious Prime 2023.1.2 'Annotate
                     from Database' based on nucleotide similarity"
                     /label="misc"
ORIGIN      
        1 cgtgcggctg catgaaatcc tggccggttt gtctgatgcc aagctggcgg cctggccggc
       61 cagcttggcc gctgaagaaa ccgagcgccg ccgtctaaaa aggtgatgtg tatttgagta
      121 aaacagcttg cgtcatgcgg tcgctgcgta tatgatgcga tgagtaaata aacaaatacg
      181 caaggggaac gcatgaaggt tatcgctgta cttaaccaga aaggcgggtc aggcaagacg
      241 accatcgcaa cccatctagc ccgcgccctg caactcgccg gggccgatgt tctgttagtc
      301 gattccgatc cccagggcag tgcccgcgat tgggcggccg tgcgggaaga tcaaccgcta
      361 accgttgtcg gcatcgaccg cccgacgatt gaccgcgacg tgaaggccat cggccggcgc
      421 gacttcgtag tgatcgacgg agcgccccag gcggcggact tggctgtgtc cgcgatcaag
      481 gcagccgact tcgtgctgat tccggtgcag ccaagccctt acgacatatg ggccaccgcc
      541 gacctggtgg agctggttaa gcagcgcatt gaggtcacgg atggaaggct acaagcggcc
      601 tttgtcgtgt cgcgggcgat caaaggcacg cgcatcggcg gtgaggttgc cgaggcgctg
      661 gccgggtacg agctgcccat tcttgagtcc cgtatcacgc agcgcgtgag ctacccaggc
      721 actgccgccg ccggcacaac cgttcttgaa tcagaacccg agggcgacgc tgcccgcgag
      781 gtccaggcgc tggccgctga aattaaatca aaactcattt gagttaatga ggtaaagaga
      841 aaatgagcaa aagcacaaac acgctaagtg ccggccgtcc gagcgcacgc agcagcaagg
      901 ctgcaacgtt ggccagcctg gcagacacgc cagccatgaa gcgggtcaac tttcagttgc
      961 cggcggagga tcacaccaag ctgaagatgt acgcggtacg ccaaggcaag accattaccg
     1021 agctgctatc tgaatacatc gcgcagctac cagagtaaat gagcaaatga ataaatgagt
     1081 agatgaattt tagcggctaa aggaggcggc atggaaaatc aagaacaacc aggcaccgac
     1141 gccgtggaat gccccatgtg tggaggaacg ggcggttggc caggcgtaag cggctgggtt
     1201 gtctgccggc cctgcaatgg cactggaacc cccaagcccg aggaatcggc gtgacggtcg
     1261 caaaccatcc ggcccggtac aaatcggcgc ggcgctgggt gatgacctgg tggagaagtt
     1321 gaaggccgcg caggccgccc agcggcaacg catcgaggca gaagcacgcc ccggtgaatc
     1381 gtggcaagcg gccgctgatc gaatccgcaa agaatcccgg caaccgccgg cagccggtgc
     1441 gccgtcgatt aggaagccgc ccaagggcga cgagcaacca gattttttcg ttccgatgct
     1501 ctatgacgtg ggcacccgcg atagtcgcag catcatggac gtggccgttt tccgtctgtc
     1561 gaagcgtgac cgacgagctg gcgaggtgat ccgctacgag cttccagacg ggcacgtaga
     1621 ggtttccgca gggccggccg gcatggccag tgtgtgggat tacgacctgg tactgatggc
     1681 ggtttcccat ctaaccgaat ccatgaaccg ataccgggaa gggaagggag acaagcccgg
     1741 ccgcgtgttc cgtccacacg ttgcggacgt actcaagttc tgccggcgag ccgatggcgg
     1801 aaagcagaaa gacgacctgg tagaaacctg cattcggtta aacaccacgc acgttgccat
     1861 gcagcgtacg aagaaggcca agaacggccg cctggtgacg gtatccgagg gtgaagcctt
     1921 gattagccgc tacaagatcg taaagagcga aaccgggcgg ccggagtaca tcgagatcga
     1981 gctagctgat tggatgtacc gcgagatcac agaaggcaag aacccggacg tgctgacggt
     2041 tcaccccgat tactttttga tcgatcccgg catcggccgt tttctctacc gcctggcacg
     2101 ccgcgccgca ggcaaggcag aagccagatg gttgttcaag acgatctacg aacgcagtgg
     2161 cagcgccgga gagttcaaga agttctgttt caccgtgcgc aagctgatcg ggtcaaatga
     2221 cctgccggag tacgatttga aggaggaggc ggggcaggct ggcccgatcc tagtcatgcg
     2281 ctaccgcaac ctgatcgagg gcgaagcatc cgccggttcc taatgtacgg agcagatgct
     2341 agggcaaatt gccctagcag gggaaaaagg tcgaaaaagc ttctttcctg tggatagcac
     2401 gtacattggg aacccaaagc cgtacattgg gaaccggaac ccgtacattg ggaacccaaa
     2461 gccgtacatt gggaaccggt cacacatgta agtgactgat ataaaagaga aaaaaggcga
     2521 tttttccgcc taaaactctt taaaacttat taaaactctt aaaacccgcc tggcctgtgc
     2581 ataactgtct ggccagcgca cagccgaaca gctgcaaaaa gcgcctaccc ttcggtcgct
     2641 gcgctcccta cgccccgccg cttcgcgtcg gcctatcgcg gccgctggcc gctcaaaaat
     2701 ggctggccta cggccaggca atctaccagg gcgcggacaa gccgcgccgt cgccactcga
     2761 ccgccggcgc ccacatcaag gctccgagtg cgcggaaccc ctatttgttt atttttctaa
     2821 atacattcaa atatgtatcc gctcatgaga caataaccct gataaatgct tcaataatat
     2881 tgaaaaagga agagtatggc taaaatgaga atatcaccgg aattgaaaaa actgatcgaa
     2941 aaataccgct gcgtaaaaga tacggaagga atgtctcctg ctaaggtata taagctggtg
     3001 ggagaaaatg aaaacctata tttaaaaatg acggacagcc ggtataaagg gaccacctat
     3061 gatgtggaac gggaaaagga catgatgcta tggctggaag gaaagctgcc tgttccaaag
     3121 gtcctgcact ttgaacggca tgatggctgg agcaatctgc tcatgagtga ggccgatggc
     3181 gtcctttgct cggaagagta tgaagatgaa caaagccctg aaaagattat cgagctgtat
     3241 gcggagtgca tcaggctctt tcactccatc gacatatcgg attgtcccta tacgaatagc
     3301 ttagacagcc gcttagccga attggattac ttactgaata acgatctggc cgatgtggat
     3361 tgcgaaaact gggaagagga cactccattt aaagatccgc gcgagctgta tgatttttta
     3421 aagacggaaa agcccgaaga ggaacttgtc ttttcccacg gcgacctggg agacagcaac
     3481 atctttgtga aagatggcaa agtaagtggc tttattgatc ttgggagaag cggcagggcg
     3541 gacaagtggt atgacattgc cttctgcgtc cggtcgctca gggaggatat cggggaagaa
     3601 cagtatgtcg agctattttt tgacttactg gggatcaagc ctgattggga gaaaataaaa
     3661 tattatattt tactggatga attgttttag ctgtcagacc aagtttactc atatatactt
     3721 tagattgatt taaaacttca tttttaattt aaaaggatct aggtgaagat cctttttgat
     3781 aatctcatga ccaaaatccc ttaacgtgag ttttcgttcc actgagcgtc agaccccgta
     3841 gaaaagatca aaggatcttc ttgagatcct ttttttctgc gcgtaatctg ctgcttgcaa
     3901 acaaaaaaac caccgctacc agcggtggtt tgtttgccgg atcaagagct accaactctt
     3961 tttccgaagg taactggctt cagcagagcg cagataccaa atactgttct tctagtgtag
     4021 ccgtagttag gccaccactt caagaactct gtagcaccgc ctacatacct cgctctgcta
     4081 atcctgttac cagtggctgc tgccagtggc gataagtcgt gtcttaccgg gttggactca
     4141 agacgatagt taccggataa ggcgcagcgg tcgggctgaa cggggggttc gtgcacacag
     4201 cccagcttgg agcgaacgac ctacaccgaa ctgagatacc tacagcgtga gctatgagaa
     4261 agcgccacgc ttcccgaagg gagaaaggcg gacaggtatc cggtaagcgg cagggtcgga
     4321 acaggagagc gcacgaggga gcttccaggg ggaaacgcct ggtatcttta tagtcctgtc
     4381 gggtttcgcc acctctgact tgagcgtcga tttttgtgat gctcgtcagg ggggcggagc
     4441 ctatggaaaa acgccagcaa cgcggccttt ttacggttcc tgctcggatc tgttggaccg
     4501 gacagtagtc atggttgatg ggctgcctgt atcgagtggt gattttgtgc cgagctgccg
     4561 gtcggggagc tgttggctgg ctggtggcag gatatattgt ggtgtaaaca aattgacgct
     4621 tagacaactt aataacacat tgcggacgtt tttaatgtac tggggttgaa cactctgtgc
     4681 cgaattcgga tccagcggtc ctgctgagcc tcgacatgtt gtcgcaaaat tcgccctgga
     4741 cccgcccaac gatttgtcgt cactgtcaag gtttgacctg cacttcattt ggggcccaca
     4801 tacaccaaaa aaatgctgca taattctcgg ggcagcaagt cggttacccg gccgccgtgc
     4861 tggaccgggt tgaatggtgc ccgtaacttt cggtagagcg gacggccaat actcaacttc
     4921 aaggaatctc acccatgcgc gccggcgggg aaccggagtt cccttcagtg agcgttatta
     4981 gttcgccgct cggtgtgtcg tagatactag cccctggggc acttttgaaa tttgaataag
     5041 atttatgtaa tcagtctttt aggtttgacc ggttctgccg ctttttttaa aattggattt
     5101 gtaataataa aacgcaattg tttgttattg tggcgctcta tcatagatgt cgctataaac
     5161 ctattcagca caatatattg ttttcatttt aatattgtac atataagtag tagggtacaa
     5221 tcagtaaatt gaacggagaa tattattcat aaaaatacga tagtaacggg tgatatattc
     5281 attagaatga accgaaaccg gcggtaagga tctgagctac acatgctcag gttttttaca
     5341 acgtgcacaa cagaattgaa agcaaatatc atgcgatcat aggcttctcg catatctcat
     5401 taaagcagga caagcttact cgctttcttt ttcgaaagtt tgagtacctt cagggcatcc
     5461 tcttgataca ttactttcca cttcgattgg ggcaagctgt agcagttctt gcttagaccg
     5521 aattgccatc tcacagagat gctgaagagt tcgcgaccct ccagaaacgg tgatactaac
     5581 tcctcgaaac cgaatactat aggtacatcc gatctggtcg aaaccgaaaa atcgagatgc
     5641 tgcatagtta accgaatctc ccgtccaaga tccaaggact ctgtgcagtg aagcttccgt
     5701 cctgtcgtat ctgagatatc tcttaaatac aactttcccg aaaccccagc tttccttgaa
     5761 accaagggga ttatcttgat tcgaattcgt ctcatcgtta tgtagccgcc actcagtcca
     5821 actcggactt tcgtcaggaa gtttgaaggg agaagtggta cctcctgatc ctccatccca
     5881 acgttcactg ttagcttgtt ccctagcgtc gtttccttgt atagctcgtt ccatcattcg
     5941 atttggtgta tcgagattgg ttatgaaatt cagatgctag tgtaatgtat tggtaatttg
     6001 ggaagatata ataggaagca aggctattta tccatttctg aaaaggcgaa atggcgtcac
     6061 cgcgagcgtc acgcgcattc cgttcttgct gtaaagcgtt gtttggtaca cttttgacta
     6121 gcgaggcttg gcgtgtcagc gtatctattc aaaagtcgtt aatggctgcg gatcaagaaa
     6181 aagttggaat agaaacagaa tacccgcgaa attcaggccc ggttgccatg tcctacacgc
     6241 cgaaataaac gaccaaatta gtagaaaaat aaaaactgac taggatactt acgtcacgtc
     6301 ttgcgcactg atttgaaaaa tctcaatata aactccgcaa gaattcaagc ttggaggtca
     6361 acatggtgga gcacgacact ctggtctact ccaaaaatgt caaagataca gtctcagaag
     6421 atcaaagggc tattgagact tttcaacaaa ggataatttc gggaaacctc ctcggattcc
     6481 attgcccagc tatctgtcac ttcatcgaaa ggacagtaga aaaggaaggt ggctcctaca
     6541 aatgccatca ttgcgataaa ggaaaggcta tcattcaaga tctctctgcc gacagtggtc
     6601 ccaaagatgg acccccaccc acgaggagca tcgtggaaaa agaagaggtt ccaaccacgt
     6661 ctacaaagca agtggattga tgtgataaca tggtggagca cgacactctg gtctactcca
     6721 aaaatgtcaa agatacagtc tcagaagatc aaagggctat tgagactttt caacaaagga
     6781 taatttcggg aaacctcctc ggattccatt gcccagctat ctgtcacttc atcgaaagga
     6841 cagtagaaaa ggaaggtggc tcctacaaat gccatcattg cgataaagga aaggctatca
     6901 ttcaagatct ctctgccgac agtggtccca aagatggacc cccacccacg aggagcatcg
     6961 tggaaaaaga agaggttcca accacgtcta caaagcaagt ggattgatgt gacatctcca
     7021 ctgacgtaag ggatgacgca caatcccact atccttcgca agacccttcc tctatataag
     7081 gaagttcatt tcatttggag aggacacgct cgagtataag agctcatttt tacaacaatt
     7141 accaacaaca acaaacaaca aacaacatta caattacatt tacaattatc gatacaatgg
     7201 gatttgttct cttttcacaa ttgccttcat ttcttcttgt ctctacactt ctcttattcc
     7261 tagtaatatc ccactcttgc cgtgcaggta agtttctgct tctacctttg atatatatat
     7321 aataattatc attaattagt agtaatataa tatttcaaat atttttttca aaataaaaga
     7381 atgtagtata tagcaattgc ttttctgtag tttataagtg tgtatatttt aatttataac
     7441 ttttctaata tatgaccaaa atttgttgat gtgcaggagg tcgcaactta aaagaattat
     7501 ccatgcttga aaggcatgaa aattggatgg ttcatcatgg acgtgtatac aaagatgata
     7561 tagaaaaaga acaccgcttc aagacattca aggaaaacgt tgagttcatc gaatctttca
     7621 acaagaacgg aactcaacgt tataagctag ccgtcaataa atatgctgat ctgaccactg
     7681 aggaattcac aacatcattt atggggctcg acacttcatt actatcccag caagaatcaa
     7741 cagctacaac aacgtccttt aaatatgata gtgtgactga agtgccgaat agcatggact
     7801 ggagaaagag agggagtgtc acaggagtca aggatcaagg tgtatgtgga tgttgttggg
     7861 cattttctgc ggccgcggct atagaaggag catatcaaat tgcaaacaac gaactaatct
     7921 ctctttcaga gcaacaacta ttggattgct ctacgcagaa caaaggctgc aacggaggtt
     7981 taatgacgaa tgcattcgat tttatcatag aaaatggtgg aatttcaagg gaatcagact
     8041 atccttatga agaagctcaa aatgtttgca agaccgaaca accagcagca gttactatca
     8101 atggctacga agtcgtacca tctgacgagt catcgttgtt gaaagctgta gtgaatcagc
     8161 ctatttctgt tggtattgcg gctaacgatg agtttcatat gtacggaagt ggaacttatg
     8221 atggaagttg taatgataga ctgaatcatg cagtgacagt tataggttat gggacagatg
     8281 aagaagatgg tacaaaatat tggttgttga agaattcatg gggaacaagt tggggcgaga
     8341 atgggtttat gaaaattata agagattctg gggatccttc aggtctttgt gatatcgcaa
     8401 agatgtcatc ttatccaaac atagcatgag cttctctagc tagagtcgat cgacaagctc
     8461 gagtttctcc ataataatgt gtgagtagtt cccagataag ggaattaggg ttcctatagg
     8521 gtttcgctca tgtgttgagc atataagaaa cccttagtat gtatttgtat ttgtaaaata
     8581 cttctatcaa taaaatttct aattcctaaa accaaaatcc agtactaaaa tccagatcgc
     8641 tactagagga tgcacatgtg accgagggac acgaagtgat ccgtttaaac tatcagtgtt
     8701 tgacaggata tattggcggg taaacctaag agaaaagagc gtttattaga ataatcggat
     8761 atttaaaagg gcgtgaaaag gtttatccgt tcgtccattt gtatgtgcat gccaaccaca
     8821 gggttcccct cgggagtcag c
//
