# Supplementary material for: Bioengineering secreted proteases converts divergent Rcr3 orthologs and paralogs into extracellular immune co-receptors
Source: bioRxiv preprint, doi:10.1101/2024.02.14.580413, version 2 (2024-05-23)
Supplement: Dataset S2 [file 580413_file07.zip › S2_Dataset/pJK100-025.gb]

LOCUS       pJK100-025              7150 bp    DNA     circular UNA 29-JAN-2024
DEFINITION  pL2M-2x35S::NtPR1a-P0P1R2R3P4P5P6.
ACCESSION   urn.local...2cus-ecqffye
VERSION     urn.local...2cus-ecqffye
KEYWORDS    .
SOURCE      
  ORGANISM  .
FEATURES             Location/Qualifiers
     misc_feature    1..2785
                     /note="pVS1ori short"
                     /note="Derived using Geneious Prime 2023.1.2 'Annotate
                     from Database' based on nucleotide similarity"
                     /label="pVS1ori short"
     CDS             193..822
                     /note="StaA; similar to IncC2"
                     /codon_start=1
                     /transl_table=11
                     /product="pVS1 partitioning protein"
                     /protein_id="AAD19678.1"
                     /db_xref="GI:4378781"
                     /note="Derived using Geneious Prime 2023.1.2 'Annotate
                     from Database' based on protein similarity"
                     /label="pVS1 partitioning protein CDS"
     CDS             843..1058
                     /note="ORF3; not required for stable maintenance"
                     /codon_start=1
                     /transl_table=11
                     /product="hypothetical protein"
                     /protein_id="AAD19679.1"
                     /db_xref="GI:4378782"
                     /note="Derived using Geneious Prime 2023.1.2 'Annotate
                     from Database' based on protein similarity"
                     /label="hypothetical protein CDS"
     misc_feature    1089..1101
                     /name="KorB box"
                     /note="KorB box"
                     /note="Derived using Geneious Prime 2023.1.2 'Annotate
                     from Database' based on nucleotide similarity"
                     /label="KorB box"
     CDS             1217..2323
                     /note="RepA"
                     /transl_table=11
                     /product="pVS1 replication protein"
                     /protein_id="AAD19680.1"
                     /db_xref="GI:4378783"
                     /note="Derived using Geneious Prime 2023.1.2 'Annotate
                     from Database' based on protein similarity"
                     /label="pVS1 replication protein CDS"
     rep_origin      2389..2583
                     /note="pVS1 origin of replication"
                     /note="Derived using Geneious Prime 2023.1.2 'Annotate
                     from Database' based on nucleotide similarity"
                     /label="pVS1 origin of replication rep origin"
     misc_feature    2389..2396
                     /note="DnaA box"
                     /note="Derived using Geneious Prime 2023.1.2 'Annotate
                     from Database' based on nucleotide similarity"
                     /label="DnaA box"
     repeat_region   2400..2483
                     /note="21 bp repeats"
                     /rpt_type="direct"
                     /note="Derived using Geneious Prime 2023.1.2 'Annotate
                     from Database' based on nucleotide similarity"
                     /label="21 bp repeats repeat region"
     misc_feature    2484..2575
                     /note="AT-rich region"
                     /note="Derived using Geneious Prime 2023.1.2 'Annotate
                     from Database' based on nucleotide similarity"
                     /label="AT-rich region"
     misc_feature    2576..2583
                     /note="DnaA box"
                     /note="Derived using Geneious Prime 2023.1.2 'Annotate
                     from Database' based on nucleotide similarity"
                     /label="DnaA box"
     promoter        2791..2895
                     /gene="bla"
                     /note="AmpR promoter"
                     /note="Derived using Geneious Prime 2023.1.2 'Annotate
                     from Database' based on nucleotide similarity"
                     /label="bla promoter"
     CDS             2896..3690
                     /gene="aphA"
                     /function="kanamycin resistance"
                     /codon_start=1
                     /transl_table=11
                     /product="aminoglycoside 3'-phosphotransferase"
                     /protein_id="ADZ30886.1"
                     /db_xref="GI:325559604"
                     /note="Derived using Geneious Prime 2023.1.2 'Annotate
                     from Database' based on protein similarity"
                     /label="aphA CDS"
     terminator      3691..3838
                     /Note="Beta-lactamase TEM terminator"
                     /note="Derived using Geneious Prime 2023.1.2 'Annotate
                     from Database' based on nucleotide similarity"
                     /label="bla terminator"
     terminator      complement(3840..3878)
                     /name="Tndr"
                     /note="rho independent terminator"
                     /note="Derived using Geneious Prime 2023.1.2 'Annotate
                     from Database' based on nucleotide similarity"
                     /label="Tndr"
     rep_origin      3881..4449
                     /direction="RIGHT"
                     /note="high-copy-number ColE1/pMB1/pBR322/pUC origin of 
                     replication; ori"
                     /note="Derived using Geneious Prime 2023.1.2 'Annotate
                     from Database' based on nucleotide similarity"
                     /label="ori rep origin"
     misc_RNA        3897..4449
                     /name="RNA-II"
                     /note="Derived using Geneious Prime 2023.1.2 'Annotate
                     from Database' based on nucleotide similarity"
                     /label="RNA-II"
     terminator      complement(3898..3931)
                     /name="Tndr"
                     /note="rho independent terminator"
                     /note="Derived using Geneious Prime 2023.1.2 'Annotate
                     from Database' based on nucleotide similarity"
                     /label="Tndr"
     misc_RNA        complement(3900..4007)
                     /name="RNA-I"
                     /note="Derived using Geneious Prime 2023.1.2 'Annotate
                     from Database' based on nucleotide similarity"
                     /label="RNA-I"
     misc_feature    4516..4662
                     /note="LB; left border. Identical to sequence near
                     agrocinopine synthase on Agrobacterium tumefaciens strain
                     1D1460 plasmid pTi1D1460 (CP032929 nucleotides 161,573 -
                     161,719). "
                     /note="Derived using Geneious Prime 2023.1.2 'Annotate
                     from Database' based on nucleotide similarity"
                     /label="LB; left border"
     misc_feature    4585..4609
                     /note="T-DNA left border sequence (Thole et al., (2007)
                     Plant Physiol 145:1211-1219)"
                     /note="Derived using Geneious Prime 2023.1.2 'Annotate
                     from Database' based on nucleotide similarity"
                     /label="misc"
     promoter        4700..5443
                     /note="Double CaMV 35S"
                     /note="Derived using Geneious Prime 2023.1.2 'Annotate
                     from Database' based on nucleotide similarity"
                     /label="2x35S pro (Plant Parts Kit)"
     misc_feature    5476..5530
                     /note="TMV Omega; translational enhancer from the tobacco
                     mosaic virus 5'-leader sequence (Gallie et al., 1988)"
                     /note="Derived using Geneious Prime 2023.1.2 'Annotate
                     from Database' based on nucleotide similarity"
                     /label="TMV Omega (Plant parts kit)"
     sig_peptide     5538..5627
                     /peptide="MGFVLFSQLPSFLLVSTLLLFLVISHSCRA"
                     /note="Derived using Geneious Prime 2023.1.2 'Annotate
                     from Database' based on protein similarity"
                     /label="signal peptide"
     CDS             5538..5627
                     /codon_start=1
                     /transl_table=1
                     /note="Nicotiana tabacum PR1a signal peptide (AA 1 to 30)"
                     /note="Derived using Geneious Prime 2023.1.2 'Annotate
                     from Database' based on protein similarity"
                     /label="NtPR1a SP CDS"
     CDS             join(5628,5818..5822)
                     /label="linker CDS"
     intron          5629..5817
                     /Note="Portable intron (PIV2 aka IV2)"
                     /note="Derived using Geneious Prime 2023.1.2 'Annotate
                     from Database' based on nucleotide similarity"
                     /label="PIV2"
     CDS             <5823..>6125
                     /gene="pip1"
                     /product="phytophthora-inhibited protease 1"
                     /protein_id="ABG23376.1"
                     /db_xref="GI:108937128"
                     /note="Derived using Geneious Prime 2020.1.1 'Annotate
                     from Database' based on nucleotide similarity"
                     /label="Pip1 pro-domain fragment CDS"
     CDS             <6126..>6206
                     /gene="pip1"
                     /product="phytophthora-inhibited protease 1"
                     /protein_id="ABG23376.1"
                     /db_xref="GI:108937128"
                     /note="Derived using Geneious Prime 2020.1.1 'Annotate
                     from Database' based on nucleotide similarity"
                     /label="Pip1 fragment 1 CDS"
     CDS             <6207..>6311
                     /gene="Rcr3"
                     /note="required for Cf-2-dependent disease resistance"
                     /product="cysteine protease"
                     /protein_id="AAM19207.1"
                     /db_xref="GI:20334373"
                     /note="Derived using Geneious Prime 2020.1.1 'Annotate
                     from Database' based on nucleotide similarity"
                     /label="Rcr3pim fragment 2 CDS"
     CDS             <6312..>6380
                     /gene="Rcr3"
                     /note="required for Cf-2-dependent disease resistance"
                     /product="cysteine protease"
                     /protein_id="AAM19207.1"
                     /db_xref="GI:20334373"
                     /note="Derived using Geneious Prime 2020.1.1 'Annotate
                     from Database' based on nucleotide similarity"
                     /label="Rcr3pim fragment 3 CDS"
     CDS             <6381..>6500
                     /gene="pip1"
                     /product="phytophthora-inhibited protease 1"
                     /protein_id="ABG23376.1"
                     /db_xref="GI:108937128"
                     /note="Derived using Geneious Prime 2020.1.1 'Annotate
                     from Database' based on nucleotide similarity"
                     /label="Pip1 fragment 4 CDS"
     CDS             <6501..>6641
                     /gene="pip1"
                     /product="phytophthora-inhibited protease 1"
                     /protein_id="ABG23376.1"
                     /db_xref="GI:108937128"
                     /note="Derived using Geneious Prime 2020.1.1 'Annotate
                     from Database' based on nucleotide similarity"
                     /label="Pip1 fragment 5 CDS"
     CDS             <6642..6767
                     /gene="pip1"
                     /product="phytophthora-inhibited protease 1"
                     /protein_id="ABG23376.1"
                     /db_xref="GI:108937128"
                     /note="Derived using Geneious Prime 2020.1.1 'Annotate
                     from Database' based on nucleotide similarity"
                     /label="Pip1 fragment 6 CDS"
     terminator      6772..6975
                     /note="CaMV poly(A) signal; cauliflower mosaic virus
                     polyadenylation signal"
                     /note="Plant parts kit"
                     /note="Derived using Geneious Prime 2023.1.2 'Annotate
                     from Database' based on nucleotide similarity"
                     /label="35S terminator"
     misc_feature    complement(7021..7146)
                     /note="RB; Right border. Identical to sequence near
                     D-nopaline dehydrogenase on Agrobacterium tumefaciens
                     strain 1D1460 plasmid pTi1D1460. Partial RB overdrive
                     sequence (CP032929 nucleotides 186,435 - 186,560)."
                     /label="RB partial overdrive sequence"
     misc_feature    7039..7063
                     /note="T-DNA right border sequence (Thole et al., (2007)
                     Plant Physiol 145:1211-1219)"
                     /note="Derived using Geneious Prime 2023.1.2 'Annotate
                     from Database' based on nucleotide similarity"
                     /label="misc"
ORIGIN      
        1 cgtgcggctg catgaaatcc tggccggttt gtctgatgcc aagctggcgg cctggccggc
       61 cagcttggcc gctgaagaaa ccgagcgccg ccgtctaaaa aggtgatgtg tatttgagta
      121 aaacagcttg cgtcatgcgg tcgctgcgta tatgatgcga tgagtaaata aacaaatacg
      181 caaggggaac gcatgaaggt tatcgctgta cttaaccaga aaggcgggtc aggcaagacg
      241 accatcgcaa cccatctagc ccgcgccctg caactcgccg gggccgatgt tctgttagtc
      301 gattccgatc cccagggcag tgcccgcgat tgggcggccg tgcgggaaga tcaaccgcta
      361 accgttgtcg gcatcgaccg cccgacgatt gaccgcgacg tgaaggccat cggccggcgc
      421 gacttcgtag tgatcgacgg agcgccccag gcggcggact tggctgtgtc cgcgatcaag
      481 gcagccgact tcgtgctgat tccggtgcag ccaagccctt acgacatatg ggccaccgcc
      541 gacctggtgg agctggttaa gcagcgcatt gaggtcacgg atggaaggct acaagcggcc
      601 tttgtcgtgt cgcgggcgat caaaggcacg cgcatcggcg gtgaggttgc cgaggcgctg
      661 gccgggtacg agctgcccat tcttgagtcc cgtatcacgc agcgcgtgag ctacccaggc
      721 actgccgccg ccggcacaac cgttcttgaa tcagaacccg agggcgacgc tgcccgcgag
      781 gtccaggcgc tggccgctga aattaaatca aaactcattt gagttaatga ggtaaagaga
      841 aaatgagcaa aagcacaaac acgctaagtg ccggccgtcc gagcgcacgc agcagcaagg
      901 ctgcaacgtt ggccagcctg gcagacacgc cagccatgaa gcgggtcaac tttcagttgc
      961 cggcggagga tcacaccaag ctgaagatgt acgcggtacg ccaaggcaag accattaccg
     1021 agctgctatc tgaatacatc gcgcagctac cagagtaaat gagcaaatga ataaatgagt
     1081 agatgaattt tagcggctaa aggaggcggc atggaaaatc aagaacaacc aggcaccgac
     1141 gccgtggaat gccccatgtg tggaggaacg ggcggttggc caggcgtaag cggctgggtt
     1201 gtctgccggc cctgcaatgg cactggaacc cccaagcccg aggaatcggc gtgacggtcg
     1261 caaaccatcc ggcccggtac aaatcggcgc ggcgctgggt gatgacctgg tggagaagtt
     1321 gaaggccgcg caggccgccc agcggcaacg catcgaggca gaagcacgcc ccggtgaatc
     1381 gtggcaagcg gccgctgatc gaatccgcaa agaatcccgg caaccgccgg cagccggtgc
     1441 gccgtcgatt aggaagccgc ccaagggcga cgagcaacca gattttttcg ttccgatgct
     1501 ctatgacgtg ggcacccgcg atagtcgcag catcatggac gtggccgttt tccgtctgtc
     1561 gaagcgtgac cgacgagctg gcgaggtgat ccgctacgag cttccagacg ggcacgtaga
     1621 ggtttccgca gggccggccg gcatggccag tgtgtgggat tacgacctgg tactgatggc
     1681 ggtttcccat ctaaccgaat ccatgaaccg ataccgggaa gggaagggag acaagcccgg
     1741 ccgcgtgttc cgtccacacg ttgcggacgt actcaagttc tgccggcgag ccgatggcgg
     1801 aaagcagaaa gacgacctgg tagaaacctg cattcggtta aacaccacgc acgttgccat
     1861 gcagcgtacg aagaaggcca agaacggccg cctggtgacg gtatccgagg gtgaagcctt
     1921 gattagccgc tacaagatcg taaagagcga aaccgggcgg ccggagtaca tcgagatcga
     1981 gctagctgat tggatgtacc gcgagatcac agaaggcaag aacccggacg tgctgacggt
     2041 tcaccccgat tactttttga tcgatcccgg catcggccgt tttctctacc gcctggcacg
     2101 ccgcgccgca ggcaaggcag aagccagatg gttgttcaag acgatctacg aacgcagtgg
     2161 cagcgccgga gagttcaaga agttctgttt caccgtgcgc aagctgatcg ggtcaaatga
     2221 cctgccggag tacgatttga aggaggaggc ggggcaggct ggcccgatcc tagtcatgcg
     2281 ctaccgcaac ctgatcgagg gcgaagcatc cgccggttcc taatgtacgg agcagatgct
     2341 agggcaaatt gccctagcag gggaaaaagg tcgaaaaagc ttctttcctg tggatagcac
     2401 gtacattggg aacccaaagc cgtacattgg gaaccggaac ccgtacattg ggaacccaaa
     2461 gccgtacatt gggaaccggt cacacatgta agtgactgat ataaaagaga aaaaaggcga
     2521 tttttccgcc taaaactctt taaaacttat taaaactctt aaaacccgcc tggcctgtgc
     2581 ataactgtct ggccagcgca cagccgaaca gctgcaaaaa gcgcctaccc ttcggtcgct
     2641 gcgctcccta cgccccgccg cttcgcgtcg gcctatcgcg gccgctggcc gctcaaaaat
     2701 ggctggccta cggccaggca atctaccagg gcgcggacaa gccgcgccgt cgccactcga
     2761 ccgccggcgc ccacatcaag gctccgagtg cgcggaaccc ctatttgttt atttttctaa
     2821 atacattcaa atatgtatcc gctcatgaga caataaccct gataaatgct tcaataatat
     2881 tgaaaaagga agagtatggc taaaatgaga atatcaccgg aattgaaaaa actgatcgaa
     2941 aaataccgct gcgtaaaaga tacggaagga atgtctcctg ctaaggtata taagctggtg
     3001 ggagaaaatg aaaacctata tttaaaaatg acggacagcc ggtataaagg gaccacctat
     3061 gatgtggaac gggaaaagga catgatgcta tggctggaag gaaagctgcc tgttccaaag
     3121 gtcctgcact ttgaacggca tgatggctgg agcaatctgc tcatgagtga ggccgatggc
     3181 gtcctttgct cggaagagta tgaagatgaa caaagccctg aaaagattat cgagctgtat
     3241 gcggagtgca tcaggctctt tcactccatc gacatatcgg attgtcccta tacgaatagc
     3301 ttagacagcc gcttagccga attggattac ttactgaata acgatctggc cgatgtggat
     3361 tgcgaaaact gggaagagga cactccattt aaagatccgc gcgagctgta tgatttttta
     3421 aagacggaaa agcccgaaga ggaacttgtc ttttcccacg gcgacctggg agacagcaac
     3481 atctttgtga aagatggcaa agtaagtggc tttattgatc ttgggagaag cggcagggcg
     3541 gacaagtggt atgacattgc cttctgcgtc cggtcgctca gggaggatat cggggaagaa
     3601 cagtatgtcg agctattttt tgacttactg gggatcaagc ctgattggga gaaaataaaa
     3661 tattatattt tactggatga attgttttag ctgtcagacc aagtttactc atatatactt
     3721 tagattgatt taaaacttca tttttaattt aaaaggatct aggtgaagat cctttttgat
     3781 aatctcatga ccaaaatccc ttaacgtgag ttttcgttcc actgagcgtc agaccccgta
     3841 gaaaagatca aaggatcttc ttgagatcct ttttttctgc gcgtaatctg ctgcttgcaa
     3901 acaaaaaaac caccgctacc agcggtggtt tgtttgccgg atcaagagct accaactctt
     3961 tttccgaagg taactggctt cagcagagcg cagataccaa atactgttct tctagtgtag
     4021 ccgtagttag gccaccactt caagaactct gtagcaccgc ctacatacct cgctctgcta
     4081 atcctgttac cagtggctgc tgccagtggc gataagtcgt gtcttaccgg gttggactca
     4141 agacgatagt taccggataa ggcgcagcgg tcgggctgaa cggggggttc gtgcacacag
     4201 cccagcttgg agcgaacgac ctacaccgaa ctgagatacc tacagcgtga gctatgagaa
     4261 agcgccacgc ttcccgaagg gagaaaggcg gacaggtatc cggtaagcgg cagggtcgga
     4321 acaggagagc gcacgaggga gcttccaggg ggaaacgcct ggtatcttta tagtcctgtc
     4381 gggtttcgcc acctctgact tgagcgtcga tttttgtgat gctcgtcagg ggggcggagc
     4441 ctatggaaaa acgccagcaa cgcggccttt ttacggttcc tgctcggatc tgttggaccg
     4501 gacagtagtc atggttgatg ggctgcctgt atcgagtggt gattttgtgc cgagctgccg
     4561 gtcggggagc tgttggctgg ctggtggcag gatatattgt ggtgtaaaca aattgacgct
     4621 tagacaactt aataacacat tgcggacgtt tttaatgtac tggggttgaa cactctgtgc
     4681 cgaattcgga tccggaggtc aacatggtgg agcacgacac tctggtctac tccaaaaatg
     4741 tcaaagatac agtctcagaa gatcaaaggg ctattgagac ttttcaacaa aggataattt
     4801 cgggaaacct cctcggattc cattgcccag ctatctgtca cttcatcgaa aggacagtag
     4861 aaaaggaagg tggctcctac aaatgccatc attgcgataa aggaaaggct atcattcaag
     4921 atctctctgc cgacagtggt cccaaagatg gacccccacc cacgaggagc atcgtggaaa
     4981 aagaagaggt tccaaccacg tctacaaagc aagtggattg atgtgataac atggtggagc
     5041 acgacactct ggtctactcc aaaaatgtca aagatacagt ctcagaagat caaagggcta
     5101 ttgagacttt tcaacaaagg ataatttcgg gaaacctcct cggattccat tgcccagcta
     5161 tctgtcactt catcgaaagg acagtagaaa aggaaggtgg ctcctacaaa tgccatcatt
     5221 gcgataaagg aaaggctatc attcaagatc tctctgccga cagtggtccc aaagatggac
     5281 ccccacccac gaggagcatc gtggaaaaag aagaggttcc aaccacgtct acaaagcaag
     5341 tggattgatg tgacatctcc actgacgtaa gggatgacgc acaatcccac tatccttcgc
     5401 aagacccttc ctctatataa ggaagttcat ttcatttgga gaggacacgc tcgagtataa
     5461 gagctcattt ttacaacaat taccaacaac aacaaacaac aaacaacatt acaattacat
     5521 ttacaattat cgatacaatg ggatttgttc tcttttcaca attgccttca tttcttcttg
     5581 tctctacact tctcttattc ctagtaatat cccactcttg ccgtgcaggt aagtttctgc
     5641 ttctaccttt gatatatata taataattat cattaattag tagtaatata atatttcaaa
     5701 tatttttttc aaaataaaag aatgtagtat atagcaattg cttttctgta gtttataagt
     5761 gtgtatattt taatttataa cttttctaat atatgaccaa aatttgttga tgtgcaggag
     5821 gtcgcaactt aaaagaatta tccatgcttg aaaggcatga aaattggatg gttcatcatg
     5881 gacgtgtata caaagatgat atagaaaaag aacaccgctt caagacattc aaggaaaacg
     5941 ttgagttcat cgaatctttc aacaagaacg gaactcaacg ttataagcta gccgtcaata
     6001 aatatgctga tctgaccact gaggaattca caacatcatt tatggggctc gacacttcat
     6061 tactatccca gcaagaatca acagctacaa caacgtcctt taaatatgat agtgtgactg
     6121 aagtgccgaa tagcatggac tggagaaaga gagggagtgt cacaggagtc aaggatcaag
     6181 gtgtatgtgg atgttgttgg gcattttctg cagttggatc actagaagga gcctacaaaa
     6241 ttgcaacagg caacttgatg gaattctctg aacaggaact tctcgattgc accaccaaca
     6301 attatggctg caacggaggt ttaatgacga atgcattcga ttttatcata gaaaatggtg
     6361 gaatttcaag ggaatcagac tatccttatg aagaagctca aaatgtttgc aagaccgaac
     6421 aaccagcagc agttactatc aatggctacg aagtcgtacc atctgacgag tcatcgttgt
     6481 tgaaagctgt agtgaatcag cctatttctg ttggtattgc ggctaacgat gagtttcata
     6541 tgtacggaag tggaatatat gatggaagtt gtaattctag actgaatcat gcagtgacag
     6601 ttataggtta tgggacaagt gaagaagatg gtacaaaata ttggatagtg aagaattcat
     6661 gggggagtga ttggggtgag gaaggatata tgagaattgc tagagatgtt ggagttgatg
     6721 gtggccattg tggcattgca aaggttgcgt cgttccctac tgcttgagct tctctagcta
     6781 gagtcgatcg acaagctcga gtttctccat aataatgtgt gagtagttcc cagataaggg
     6841 aattagggtt cctatagggt ttcgctcatg tgttgagcat ataagaaacc cttagtatgt
     6901 atttgtattt gtaaaatact tctatcaata aaatttctaa ttcctaaaac caaaatccag
     6961 tactaaaatc cagatcgctg caagaggatg cacatgtgac cgagggacac gaagtgatcc
     7021 gtttaaacta tcagtgtttg acaggatata ttggcgggta aacctaagag aaaagagcgt
     7081 ttattagaat aatcggatat ttaaaagggc gtgaaaaggt ttatccgttc gtccatttgt
     7141 atgtgccagc
//
