# Supplementary material for: Bioengineering secreted proteases converts divergent Rcr3 orthologs and paralogs into extracellular immune co-receptors
Source: bioRxiv preprint, doi:10.1101/2024.02.14.580413, version 2 (2024-05-23)
Supplement: Dataset S2 [file 580413_file07.zip › S2_Dataset/pJK100-011.gb]

LOCUS       pJK100-011              7147 bp    DNA     circular UNA 29-JAN-2024
DEFINITION  pL2M-2x35S::NtPR1a-P0P1P2R3P4R5P6.
ACCESSION   urn.local...2cu5-ecqffy9
VERSION     urn.local...2cu5-ecqffy9
KEYWORDS    .
SOURCE      
  ORGANISM  .
FEATURES             Location/Qualifiers
     misc_feature    1..2785
                     /note="pVS1ori short"
                     /note="Derived using Geneious Prime 2023.1.2 'Annotate
                     from Database' based on nucleotide similarity"
                     /label="pVS1ori short"
     CDS             193..822
                     /note="StaA; similar to IncC2"
                     /codon_start=1
                     /transl_table=11
                     /product="pVS1 partitioning protein"
                     /protein_id="AAD19678.1"
                     /db_xref="GI:4378781"
                     /note="Derived using Geneious Prime 2023.1.2 'Annotate
                     from Database' based on protein similarity"
                     /label="pVS1 partitioning protein CDS"
     CDS             843..1058
                     /note="ORF3; not required for stable maintenance"
                     /codon_start=1
                     /transl_table=11
                     /product="hypothetical protein"
                     /protein_id="AAD19679.1"
                     /db_xref="GI:4378782"
                     /note="Derived using Geneious Prime 2023.1.2 'Annotate
                     from Database' based on protein similarity"
                     /label="hypothetical protein CDS"
     misc_feature    1089..1101
                     /name="KorB box"
                     /note="KorB box"
                     /note="Derived using Geneious Prime 2023.1.2 'Annotate
                     from Database' based on nucleotide similarity"
                     /label="KorB box"
     CDS             1217..2323
                     /note="RepA"
                     /transl_table=11
                     /product="pVS1 replication protein"
                     /protein_id="AAD19680.1"
                     /db_xref="GI:4378783"
                     /note="Derived using Geneious Prime 2023.1.2 'Annotate
                     from Database' based on protein similarity"
                     /label="pVS1 replication protein CDS"
     rep_origin      2389..2583
                     /note="pVS1 origin of replication"
                     /note="Derived using Geneious Prime 2023.1.2 'Annotate
                     from Database' based on nucleotide similarity"
                     /label="pVS1 origin of replication rep origin"
     misc_feature    2389..2396
                     /note="DnaA box"
                     /note="Derived using Geneious Prime 2023.1.2 'Annotate
                     from Database' based on nucleotide similarity"
                     /label="DnaA box"
     repeat_region   2400..2483
                     /note="21 bp repeats"
                     /rpt_type="direct"
                     /note="Derived using Geneious Prime 2023.1.2 'Annotate
                     from Database' based on nucleotide similarity"
                     /label="21 bp repeats repeat region"
     misc_feature    2484..2575
                     /note="AT-rich region"
                     /note="Derived using Geneious Prime 2023.1.2 'Annotate
                     from Database' based on nucleotide similarity"
                     /label="AT-rich region"
     misc_feature    2576..2583
                     /note="DnaA box"
                     /note="Derived using Geneious Prime 2023.1.2 'Annotate
                     from Database' based on nucleotide similarity"
                     /label="DnaA box"
     promoter        2791..2895
                     /gene="bla"
                     /note="AmpR promoter"
                     /note="Derived using Geneious Prime 2023.1.2 'Annotate
                     from Database' based on nucleotide similarity"
                     /label="bla promoter"
     CDS             2896..3690
                     /gene="aphA"
                     /function="kanamycin resistance"
                     /codon_start=1
                     /transl_table=11
                     /product="aminoglycoside 3'-phosphotransferase"
                     /protein_id="ADZ30886.1"
                     /db_xref="GI:325559604"
                     /note="Derived using Geneious Prime 2023.1.2 'Annotate
                     from Database' based on protein similarity"
                     /label="aphA CDS"
     terminator      3691..3838
                     /Note="Beta-lactamase TEM terminator"
                     /note="Derived using Geneious Prime 2023.1.2 'Annotate
                     from Database' based on nucleotide similarity"
                     /label="bla terminator"
     terminator      complement(3840..3878)
                     /name="Tndr"
                     /note="rho independent terminator"
                     /note="Derived using Geneious Prime 2023.1.2 'Annotate
                     from Database' based on nucleotide similarity"
                     /label="Tndr"
     rep_origin      3881..4449
                     /direction="RIGHT"
                     /note="high-copy-number ColE1/pMB1/pBR322/pUC origin of 
                     replication; ori"
                     /note="Derived using Geneious Prime 2023.1.2 'Annotate
                     from Database' based on nucleotide similarity"
                     /label="ori rep origin"
     misc_RNA        3897..4449
                     /name="RNA-II"
                     /note="Derived using Geneious Prime 2023.1.2 'Annotate
                     from Database' based on nucleotide similarity"
                     /label="RNA-II"
     terminator      complement(3898..3931)
                     /name="Tndr"
                     /note="rho independent terminator"
                     /note="Derived using Geneious Prime 2023.1.2 'Annotate
                     from Database' based on nucleotide similarity"
                     /label="Tndr"
     misc_RNA        complement(3900..4007)
                     /name="RNA-I"
                     /note="Derived using Geneious Prime 2023.1.2 'Annotate
                     from Database' based on nucleotide similarity"
                     /label="RNA-I"
     misc_feature    4516..4662
                     /note="LB; left border. Identical to sequence near
                     agrocinopine synthase on Agrobacterium tumefaciens strain
                     1D1460 plasmid pTi1D1460 (CP032929 nucleotides 161,573 -
                     161,719). "
                     /note="Derived using Geneious Prime 2023.1.2 'Annotate
                     from Database' based on nucleotide similarity"
                     /label="LB; left border"
     misc_feature    4585..4609
                     /note="T-DNA left border sequence (Thole et al., (2007)
                     Plant Physiol 145:1211-1219)"
                     /note="Derived using Geneious Prime 2023.1.2 'Annotate
                     from Database' based on nucleotide similarity"
                     /label="misc"
     promoter        4700..5443
                     /note="Double CaMV 35S"
                     /note="Derived using Geneious Prime 2023.1.2 'Annotate
                     from Database' based on nucleotide similarity"
                     /label="2x35S pro (Plant Parts Kit)"
     misc_feature    5476..5530
                     /note="TMV Omega; translational enhancer from the tobacco
                     mosaic virus 5'-leader sequence (Gallie et al., 1988)"
                     /note="Derived using Geneious Prime 2023.1.2 'Annotate
                     from Database' based on nucleotide similarity"
                     /label="TMV Omega (Plant parts kit)"
     sig_peptide     5538..5627
                     /peptide="MGFVLFSQLPSFLLVSTLLLFLVISHSCRA"
                     /note="Derived using Geneious Prime 2023.1.2 'Annotate
                     from Database' based on protein similarity"
                     /label="signal peptide"
     CDS             5538..5627
                     /codon_start=1
                     /transl_table=1
                     /note="Nicotiana tabacum PR1a signal peptide (AA 1 to 30)"
                     /note="Derived using Geneious Prime 2023.1.2 'Annotate
                     from Database' based on protein similarity"
                     /label="NtPR1a SP CDS"
     CDS             join(5628,5818..5822)
                     /label="linker CDS"
     intron          5629..5817
                     /Note="Portable intron (PIV2 aka IV2)"
                     /note="Derived using Geneious Prime 2023.1.2 'Annotate
                     from Database' based on nucleotide similarity"
                     /label="PIV2"
     CDS             <5823..>6125
                     /gene="pip1"
                     /product="phytophthora-inhibited protease 1"
                     /protein_id="ABG23376.1"
                     /db_xref="GI:108937128"
                     /note="Derived using Geneious Prime 2020.1.1 'Annotate
                     from Database' based on nucleotide similarity"
                     /label="Pip1 pro-domain fragment CDS"
     CDS             <6126..>6206
                     /gene="pip1"
                     /product="phytophthora-inhibited protease 1"
                     /protein_id="ABG23376.1"
                     /db_xref="GI:108937128"
                     /note="Derived using Geneious Prime 2020.1.1 'Annotate
                     from Database' based on nucleotide similarity"
                     /label="Pip1 fragment 1 CDS"
     CDS             <6207..>6311
                     /gene="pip1"
                     /product="phytophthora-inhibited protease 1"
                     /protein_id="ABG23376.1"
                     /db_xref="GI:108937128"
                     /note="Derived using Geneious Prime 2020.1.1 'Annotate
                     from Database' based on nucleotide similarity"
                     /label="Pip1 fragment 2 CDS"
     CDS             <6312..>6380
                     /gene="Rcr3"
                     /note="required for Cf-2-dependent disease resistance"
                     /product="cysteine protease"
                     /protein_id="AAM19207.1"
                     /db_xref="GI:20334373"
                     /note="Derived using Geneious Prime 2020.1.1 'Annotate
                     from Database' based on nucleotide similarity"
                     /label="Rcr3pim fragment 3 CDS"
     CDS             <6381..>6500
                     /gene="pip1"
                     /product="phytophthora-inhibited protease 1"
                     /protein_id="ABG23376.1"
                     /db_xref="GI:108937128"
                     /note="Derived using Geneious Prime 2020.1.1 'Annotate
                     from Database' based on nucleotide similarity"
                     /label="Pip1 fragment 4 CDS"
     CDS             <6501..>6638
                     /gene="Rcr3"
                     /note="required for Cf-2-dependent disease resistance"
                     /product="cysteine protease"
                     /protein_id="AAM19207.1"
                     /db_xref="GI:20334373"
                     /note="Derived using Geneious Prime 2020.1.1 'Annotate
                     from Database' based on nucleotide similarity"
                     /label="Rcr3pim fragment 5 CDS"
     CDS             <6639..6764
                     /gene="pip1"
                     /product="phytophthora-inhibited protease 1"
                     /protein_id="ABG23376.1"
                     /db_xref="GI:108937128"
                     /note="Derived using Geneious Prime 2020.1.1 'Annotate
                     from Database' based on nucleotide similarity"
                     /label="Pip1 fragment 6 CDS"
     terminator      6769..6972
                     /note="CaMV poly(A) signal; cauliflower mosaic virus
                     polyadenylation signal"
                     /note="Plant parts kit"
                     /note="Derived using Geneious Prime 2023.1.2 'Annotate
                     from Database' based on nucleotide similarity"
                     /label="35S terminator"
     misc_feature    complement(7018..7143)
                     /note="RB; Right border. Identical to sequence near
                     D-nopaline dehydrogenase on Agrobacterium tumefaciens
                     strain 1D1460 plasmid pTi1D1460. Partial RB overdrive
                     sequence (CP032929 nucleotides 186,435 - 186,560)."
                     /label="RB partial overdrive sequence"
     misc_feature    7036..7060
                     /note="T-DNA right border sequence (Thole et al., (2007)
                     Plant Physiol 145:1211-1219)"
                     /note="Derived using Geneious Prime 2023.1.2 'Annotate
                     from Database' based on nucleotide similarity"
                     /label="misc"
ORIGIN      
        1 cgtgcggctg catgaaatcc tggccggttt gtctgatgcc aagctggcgg cctggccggc
       61 cagcttggcc gctgaagaaa ccgagcgccg ccgtctaaaa aggtgatgtg tatttgagta
      121 aaacagcttg cgtcatgcgg tcgctgcgta tatgatgcga tgagtaaata aacaaatacg
      181 caaggggaac gcatgaaggt tatcgctgta cttaaccaga aaggcgggtc aggcaagacg
      241 accatcgcaa cccatctagc ccgcgccctg caactcgccg gggccgatgt tctgttagtc
      301 gattccgatc cccagggcag tgcccgcgat tgggcggccg tgcgggaaga tcaaccgcta
      361 accgttgtcg gcatcgaccg cccgacgatt gaccgcgacg tgaaggccat cggccggcgc
      421 gacttcgtag tgatcgacgg agcgccccag gcggcggact tggctgtgtc cgcgatcaag
      481 gcagccgact tcgtgctgat tccggtgcag ccaagccctt acgacatatg ggccaccgcc
      541 gacctggtgg agctggttaa gcagcgcatt gaggtcacgg atggaaggct acaagcggcc
      601 tttgtcgtgt cgcgggcgat caaaggcacg cgcatcggcg gtgaggttgc cgaggcgctg
      661 gccgggtacg agctgcccat tcttgagtcc cgtatcacgc agcgcgtgag ctacccaggc
      721 actgccgccg ccggcacaac cgttcttgaa tcagaacccg agggcgacgc tgcccgcgag
      781 gtccaggcgc tggccgctga aattaaatca aaactcattt gagttaatga ggtaaagaga
      841 aaatgagcaa aagcacaaac acgctaagtg ccggccgtcc gagcgcacgc agcagcaagg
      901 ctgcaacgtt ggccagcctg gcagacacgc cagccatgaa gcgggtcaac tttcagttgc
      961 cggcggagga tcacaccaag ctgaagatgt acgcggtacg ccaaggcaag accattaccg
     1021 agctgctatc tgaatacatc gcgcagctac cagagtaaat gagcaaatga ataaatgagt
     1081 agatgaattt tagcggctaa aggaggcggc atggaaaatc aagaacaacc aggcaccgac
     1141 gccgtggaat gccccatgtg tggaggaacg ggcggttggc caggcgtaag cggctgggtt
     1201 gtctgccggc cctgcaatgg cactggaacc cccaagcccg aggaatcggc gtgacggtcg
     1261 caaaccatcc ggcccggtac aaatcggcgc ggcgctgggt gatgacctgg tggagaagtt
     1321 gaaggccgcg caggccgccc agcggcaacg catcgaggca gaagcacgcc ccggtgaatc
     1381 gtggcaagcg gccgctgatc gaatccgcaa agaatcccgg caaccgccgg cagccggtgc
     1441 gccgtcgatt aggaagccgc ccaagggcga cgagcaacca gattttttcg ttccgatgct
     1501 ctatgacgtg ggcacccgcg atagtcgcag catcatggac gtggccgttt tccgtctgtc
     1561 gaagcgtgac cgacgagctg gcgaggtgat ccgctacgag cttccagacg ggcacgtaga
     1621 ggtttccgca gggccggccg gcatggccag tgtgtgggat tacgacctgg tactgatggc
     1681 ggtttcccat ctaaccgaat ccatgaaccg ataccgggaa gggaagggag acaagcccgg
     1741 ccgcgtgttc cgtccacacg ttgcggacgt actcaagttc tgccggcgag ccgatggcgg
     1801 aaagcagaaa gacgacctgg tagaaacctg cattcggtta aacaccacgc acgttgccat
     1861 gcagcgtacg aagaaggcca agaacggccg cctggtgacg gtatccgagg gtgaagcctt
     1921 gattagccgc tacaagatcg taaagagcga aaccgggcgg ccggagtaca tcgagatcga
     1981 gctagctgat tggatgtacc gcgagatcac agaaggcaag aacccggacg tgctgacggt
     2041 tcaccccgat tactttttga tcgatcccgg catcggccgt tttctctacc gcctggcacg
     2101 ccgcgccgca ggcaaggcag aagccagatg gttgttcaag acgatctacg aacgcagtgg
     2161 cagcgccgga gagttcaaga agttctgttt caccgtgcgc aagctgatcg ggtcaaatga
     2221 cctgccggag tacgatttga aggaggaggc ggggcaggct ggcccgatcc tagtcatgcg
     2281 ctaccgcaac ctgatcgagg gcgaagcatc cgccggttcc taatgtacgg agcagatgct
     2341 agggcaaatt gccctagcag gggaaaaagg tcgaaaaagc ttctttcctg tggatagcac
     2401 gtacattggg aacccaaagc cgtacattgg gaaccggaac ccgtacattg ggaacccaaa
     2461 gccgtacatt gggaaccggt cacacatgta agtgactgat ataaaagaga aaaaaggcga
     2521 tttttccgcc taaaactctt taaaacttat taaaactctt aaaacccgcc tggcctgtgc
     2581 ataactgtct ggccagcgca cagccgaaca gctgcaaaaa gcgcctaccc ttcggtcgct
     2641 gcgctcccta cgccccgccg cttcgcgtcg gcctatcgcg gccgctggcc gctcaaaaat
     2701 ggctggccta cggccaggca atctaccagg gcgcggacaa gccgcgccgt cgccactcga
     2761 ccgccggcgc ccacatcaag gctccgagtg cgcggaaccc ctatttgttt atttttctaa
     2821 atacattcaa atatgtatcc gctcatgaga caataaccct gataaatgct tcaataatat
     2881 tgaaaaagga agagtatggc taaaatgaga atatcaccgg aattgaaaaa actgatcgaa
     2941 aaataccgct gcgtaaaaga tacggaagga atgtctcctg ctaaggtata taagctggtg
     3001 ggagaaaatg aaaacctata tttaaaaatg acggacagcc ggtataaagg gaccacctat
     3061 gatgtggaac gggaaaagga catgatgcta tggctggaag gaaagctgcc tgttccaaag
     3121 gtcctgcact ttgaacggca tgatggctgg agcaatctgc tcatgagtga ggccgatggc
     3181 gtcctttgct cggaagagta tgaagatgaa caaagccctg aaaagattat cgagctgtat
     3241 gcggagtgca tcaggctctt tcactccatc gacatatcgg attgtcccta tacgaatagc
     3301 ttagacagcc gcttagccga attggattac ttactgaata acgatctggc cgatgtggat
     3361 tgcgaaaact gggaagagga cactccattt aaagatccgc gcgagctgta tgatttttta
     3421 aagacggaaa agcccgaaga ggaacttgtc ttttcccacg gcgacctggg agacagcaac
     3481 atctttgtga aagatggcaa agtaagtggc tttattgatc ttgggagaag cggcagggcg
     3541 gacaagtggt atgacattgc cttctgcgtc cggtcgctca gggaggatat cggggaagaa
     3601 cagtatgtcg agctattttt tgacttactg gggatcaagc ctgattggga gaaaataaaa
     3661 tattatattt tactggatga attgttttag ctgtcagacc aagtttactc atatatactt
     3721 tagattgatt taaaacttca tttttaattt aaaaggatct aggtgaagat cctttttgat
     3781 aatctcatga ccaaaatccc ttaacgtgag ttttcgttcc actgagcgtc agaccccgta
     3841 gaaaagatca aaggatcttc ttgagatcct ttttttctgc gcgtaatctg ctgcttgcaa
     3901 acaaaaaaac caccgctacc agcggtggtt tgtttgccgg atcaagagct accaactctt
     3961 tttccgaagg taactggctt cagcagagcg cagataccaa atactgttct tctagtgtag
     4021 ccgtagttag gccaccactt caagaactct gtagcaccgc ctacatacct cgctctgcta
     4081 atcctgttac cagtggctgc tgccagtggc gataagtcgt gtcttaccgg gttggactca
     4141 agacgatagt taccggataa ggcgcagcgg tcgggctgaa cggggggttc gtgcacacag
     4201 cccagcttgg agcgaacgac ctacaccgaa ctgagatacc tacagcgtga gctatgagaa
     4261 agcgccacgc ttcccgaagg gagaaaggcg gacaggtatc cggtaagcgg cagggtcgga
     4321 acaggagagc gcacgaggga gcttccaggg ggaaacgcct ggtatcttta tagtcctgtc
     4381 gggtttcgcc acctctgact tgagcgtcga tttttgtgat gctcgtcagg ggggcggagc
     4441 ctatggaaaa acgccagcaa cgcggccttt ttacggttcc tgctcggatc tgttggaccg
     4501 gacagtagtc atggttgatg ggctgcctgt atcgagtggt gattttgtgc cgagctgccg
     4561 gtcggggagc tgttggctgg ctggtggcag gatatattgt ggtgtaaaca aattgacgct
     4621 tagacaactt aataacacat tgcggacgtt tttaatgtac tggggttgaa cactctgtgc
     4681 cgaattcgga tccggaggtc aacatggtgg agcacgacac tctggtctac tccaaaaatg
     4741 tcaaagatac agtctcagaa gatcaaaggg ctattgagac ttttcaacaa aggataattt
     4801 cgggaaacct cctcggattc cattgcccag ctatctgtca cttcatcgaa aggacagtag
     4861 aaaaggaagg tggctcctac aaatgccatc attgcgataa aggaaaggct atcattcaag
     4921 atctctctgc cgacagtggt cccaaagatg gacccccacc cacgaggagc atcgtggaaa
     4981 aagaagaggt tccaaccacg tctacaaagc aagtggattg atgtgataac atggtggagc
     5041 acgacactct ggtctactcc aaaaatgtca aagatacagt ctcagaagat caaagggcta
     5101 ttgagacttt tcaacaaagg ataatttcgg gaaacctcct cggattccat tgcccagcta
     5161 tctgtcactt catcgaaagg acagtagaaa aggaaggtgg ctcctacaaa tgccatcatt
     5221 gcgataaagg aaaggctatc attcaagatc tctctgccga cagtggtccc aaagatggac
     5281 ccccacccac gaggagcatc gtggaaaaag aagaggttcc aaccacgtct acaaagcaag
     5341 tggattgatg tgacatctcc actgacgtaa gggatgacgc acaatcccac tatccttcgc
     5401 aagacccttc ctctatataa ggaagttcat ttcatttgga gaggacacgc tcgagtataa
     5461 gagctcattt ttacaacaat taccaacaac aacaaacaac aaacaacatt acaattacat
     5521 ttacaattat cgatacaatg ggatttgttc tcttttcaca attgccttca tttcttcttg
     5581 tctctacact tctcttattc ctagtaatat cccactcttg ccgtgcaggt aagtttctgc
     5641 ttctaccttt gatatatata taataattat cattaattag tagtaatata atatttcaaa
     5701 tatttttttc aaaataaaag aatgtagtat atagcaattg cttttctgta gtttataagt
     5761 gtgtatattt taatttataa cttttctaat atatgaccaa aatttgttga tgtgcaggag
     5821 gtcgcaactt aaaagaatta tccatgcttg aaaggcatga aaattggatg gttcatcatg
     5881 gacgtgtata caaagatgat atagaaaaag aacaccgctt caagacattc aaggaaaacg
     5941 ttgagttcat cgaatctttc aacaagaacg gaactcaacg ttataagcta gccgtcaata
     6001 aatatgctga tctgaccact gaggaattca caacatcatt tatggggctc gacacttcat
     6061 tactatccca gcaagaatca acagctacaa caacgtcctt taaatatgat agtgtgactg
     6121 aagtgccgaa tagcatggac tggagaaaga gagggagtgt cacaggagtc aaggatcaag
     6181 gtgtatgtgg atgttgttgg gcattttctg cggccgcggc tatagaagga gcatatcaaa
     6241 ttgcaaacaa cgaactaatc tctctttcag agcaacaact attggattgc tctacgcaga
     6301 acaaaggctg caacggaggt ttaatgacga atgcattcga ttttatcata gaaaatggtg
     6361 gaatttcaag ggaatcagac tatccttatg aagaagctca aaatgtttgc aagaccgaac
     6421 aaccagcagc agttactatc aatggctacg aagtcgtacc atctgacgag tcatcgttgt
     6481 tgaaagctgt agtgaatcag ccagtgtcca ttggaatagc tgctagccaa gatttacagt
     6541 tttacgcggg aggaacttat gacggaaact gtgccgatca aattaaccat gctgtaacag
     6601 cgataggata tggaactgat gaggaaggtc agaaatattg gatagtgaag aattcatggg
     6661 ggagtgattg gggtgaggaa ggatatatga gaattgctag agatgttgga gttgatggtg
     6721 gccattgtgg cattgcaaag gttgcgtcgt tccctactgc ttgagcttct ctagctagag
     6781 tcgatcgaca agctcgagtt tctccataat aatgtgtgag tagttcccag ataagggaat
     6841 tagggttcct atagggtttc gctcatgtgt tgagcatata agaaaccctt agtatgtatt
     6901 tgtatttgta aaatacttct atcaataaaa tttctaattc ctaaaaccaa aatccagtac
     6961 taaaatccag atcgctgcaa gaggatgcac atgtgaccga gggacacgaa gtgatccgtt
     7021 taaactatca gtgtttgaca ggatatattg gcgggtaaac ctaagagaaa agagcgttta
     7081 ttagaataat cggatattta aaagggcgtg aaaaggttta tccgttcgtc catttgtatg
     7141 tgccagc
//
