# Supplementary material for: Bioengineering secreted proteases converts divergent Rcr3 orthologs and paralogs into extracellular immune co-receptors
Source: bioRxiv preprint, doi:10.1101/2024.02.14.580413, version 2 (2024-05-23)
Supplement: Dataset S2 [file 580413_file07.zip › S2_Dataset/pJK100-040.gb]

LOCUS       pJK100-040              7159 bp    DNA     circular UNA 29-JAN-2024
DEFINITION  pL2M-2x35S::NtPR1a-P0R1P2P3R4R5R6.
ACCESSION   urn.local...2cst-ecqffy2
VERSION     urn.local...2cst-ecqffy2
KEYWORDS    .
SOURCE      
  ORGANISM  .
FEATURES             Location/Qualifiers
     misc_feature    1..2785
                     /note="pVS1ori short"
                     /note="Derived using Geneious Prime 2023.1.2 'Annotate
                     from Database' based on nucleotide similarity"
                     /label="pVS1ori short"
     CDS             193..822
                     /note="StaA; similar to IncC2"
                     /codon_start=1
                     /transl_table=11
                     /product="pVS1 partitioning protein"
                     /protein_id="AAD19678.1"
                     /db_xref="GI:4378781"
                     /note="Derived using Geneious Prime 2023.1.2 'Annotate
                     from Database' based on protein similarity"
                     /label="pVS1 partitioning protein CDS"
     CDS             843..1058
                     /note="ORF3; not required for stable maintenance"
                     /codon_start=1
                     /transl_table=11
                     /product="hypothetical protein"
                     /protein_id="AAD19679.1"
                     /db_xref="GI:4378782"
                     /note="Derived using Geneious Prime 2023.1.2 'Annotate
                     from Database' based on protein similarity"
                     /label="hypothetical protein CDS"
     misc_feature    1089..1101
                     /name="KorB box"
                     /note="KorB box"
                     /note="Derived using Geneious Prime 2023.1.2 'Annotate
                     from Database' based on nucleotide similarity"
                     /label="KorB box"
     CDS             1217..2323
                     /note="RepA"
                     /transl_table=11
                     /product="pVS1 replication protein"
                     /protein_id="AAD19680.1"
                     /db_xref="GI:4378783"
                     /note="Derived using Geneious Prime 2023.1.2 'Annotate
                     from Database' based on protein similarity"
                     /label="pVS1 replication protein CDS"
     rep_origin      2389..2583
                     /note="pVS1 origin of replication"
                     /note="Derived using Geneious Prime 2023.1.2 'Annotate
                     from Database' based on nucleotide similarity"
                     /label="pVS1 origin of replication rep origin"
     misc_feature    2389..2396
                     /note="DnaA box"
                     /note="Derived using Geneious Prime 2023.1.2 'Annotate
                     from Database' based on nucleotide similarity"
                     /label="DnaA box"
     repeat_region   2400..2483
                     /note="21 bp repeats"
                     /rpt_type="direct"
                     /note="Derived using Geneious Prime 2023.1.2 'Annotate
                     from Database' based on nucleotide similarity"
                     /label="21 bp repeats repeat region"
     misc_feature    2484..2575
                     /note="AT-rich region"
                     /note="Derived using Geneious Prime 2023.1.2 'Annotate
                     from Database' based on nucleotide similarity"
                     /label="AT-rich region"
     misc_feature    2576..2583
                     /note="DnaA box"
                     /note="Derived using Geneious Prime 2023.1.2 'Annotate
                     from Database' based on nucleotide similarity"
                     /label="DnaA box"
     promoter        2791..2895
                     /gene="bla"
                     /note="AmpR promoter"
                     /note="Derived using Geneious Prime 2023.1.2 'Annotate
                     from Database' based on nucleotide similarity"
                     /label="bla promoter"
     CDS             2896..3690
                     /gene="aphA"
                     /function="kanamycin resistance"
                     /codon_start=1
                     /transl_table=11
                     /product="aminoglycoside 3'-phosphotransferase"
                     /protein_id="ADZ30886.1"
                     /db_xref="GI:325559604"
                     /note="Derived using Geneious Prime 2023.1.2 'Annotate
                     from Database' based on protein similarity"
                     /label="aphA CDS"
     terminator      3691..3838
                     /Note="Beta-lactamase TEM terminator"
                     /note="Derived using Geneious Prime 2023.1.2 'Annotate
                     from Database' based on nucleotide similarity"
                     /label="bla terminator"
     terminator      complement(3840..3878)
                     /name="Tndr"
                     /note="rho independent terminator"
                     /note="Derived using Geneious Prime 2023.1.2 'Annotate
                     from Database' based on nucleotide similarity"
                     /label="Tndr"
     rep_origin      3881..4449
                     /direction="RIGHT"
                     /note="high-copy-number ColE1/pMB1/pBR322/pUC origin of 
                     replication; ori"
                     /note="Derived using Geneious Prime 2023.1.2 'Annotate
                     from Database' based on nucleotide similarity"
                     /label="ori rep origin"
     misc_RNA        3897..4449
                     /name="RNA-II"
                     /note="Derived using Geneious Prime 2023.1.2 'Annotate
                     from Database' based on nucleotide similarity"
                     /label="RNA-II"
     terminator      complement(3898..3931)
                     /name="Tndr"
                     /note="rho independent terminator"
                     /note="Derived using Geneious Prime 2023.1.2 'Annotate
                     from Database' based on nucleotide similarity"
                     /label="Tndr"
     misc_RNA        complement(3900..4007)
                     /name="RNA-I"
                     /note="Derived using Geneious Prime 2023.1.2 'Annotate
                     from Database' based on nucleotide similarity"
                     /label="RNA-I"
     misc_feature    4516..4662
                     /note="LB; left border. Identical to sequence near
                     agrocinopine synthase on Agrobacterium tumefaciens strain
                     1D1460 plasmid pTi1D1460 (CP032929 nucleotides 161,573 -
                     161,719). "
                     /note="Derived using Geneious Prime 2023.1.2 'Annotate
                     from Database' based on nucleotide similarity"
                     /label="LB; left border"
     misc_feature    4585..4609
                     /note="T-DNA left border sequence (Thole et al., (2007)
                     Plant Physiol 145:1211-1219)"
                     /note="Derived using Geneious Prime 2023.1.2 'Annotate
                     from Database' based on nucleotide similarity"
                     /label="misc"
     promoter        4700..5443
                     /note="Double CaMV 35S"
                     /note="Derived using Geneious Prime 2023.1.2 'Annotate
                     from Database' based on nucleotide similarity"
                     /label="2x35S pro (Plant Parts Kit)"
     misc_feature    5476..5530
                     /note="TMV Omega; translational enhancer from the tobacco
                     mosaic virus 5'-leader sequence (Gallie et al., 1988)"
                     /note="Derived using Geneious Prime 2023.1.2 'Annotate
                     from Database' based on nucleotide similarity"
                     /label="TMV Omega (Plant parts kit)"
     sig_peptide     5538..5627
                     /peptide="MGFVLFSQLPSFLLVSTLLLFLVISHSCRA"
                     /note="Derived using Geneious Prime 2023.1.2 'Annotate
                     from Database' based on protein similarity"
                     /label="signal peptide"
     CDS             5538..5627
                     /codon_start=1
                     /transl_table=1
                     /note="Nicotiana tabacum PR1a signal peptide (AA 1 to 30)"
                     /note="Derived using Geneious Prime 2023.1.2 'Annotate
                     from Database' based on protein similarity"
                     /label="NtPR1a SP CDS"
     CDS             join(5628,5818..5822)
                     /label="linker CDS"
     intron          5629..5817
                     /Note="Portable intron (PIV2 aka IV2)"
                     /note="Derived using Geneious Prime 2023.1.2 'Annotate
                     from Database' based on nucleotide similarity"
                     /label="PIV2"
     CDS             <5823..>6125
                     /gene="pip1"
                     /product="phytophthora-inhibited protease 1"
                     /protein_id="ABG23376.1"
                     /db_xref="GI:108937128"
                     /note="Derived using Geneious Prime 2020.1.1 'Annotate
                     from Database' based on nucleotide similarity"
                     /label="Pip1 pro-domain fragment CDS"
     CDS             <6126..>6206
                     /gene="Rcr3"
                     /note="required for Cf-2-dependent disease resistance"
                     /product="cysteine protease"
                     /protein_id="AAM19207.1"
                     /db_xref="GI:20334373"
                     /note="Derived using Geneious Prime 2020.1.1 'Annotate
                     from Database' based on nucleotide similarity"
                     /label="Rcr3pim fragment 1 CDS"
     CDS             <6207..>6311
                     /gene="pip1"
                     /product="phytophthora-inhibited protease 1"
                     /protein_id="ABG23376.1"
                     /db_xref="GI:108937128"
                     /note="Derived using Geneious Prime 2020.1.1 'Annotate
                     from Database' based on nucleotide similarity"
                     /label="Pip1 fragment 2 CDS"
     CDS             <6312..>6386
                     /gene="pip1"
                     /product="phytophthora-inhibited protease 1"
                     /protein_id="ABG23376.1"
                     /db_xref="GI:108937128"
                     /note="Derived using Geneious Prime 2020.1.1 'Annotate
                     from Database' based on nucleotide similarity"
                     /label="Pip1 fragment 3 CDS"
     CDS             <6387..>6509
                     /gene="Rcr3"
                     /note="required for Cf-2-dependent disease resistance"
                     /product="cysteine protease"
                     /protein_id="AAM19207.1"
                     /db_xref="GI:20334373"
                     /note="Derived using Geneious Prime 2020.1.1 'Annotate
                     from Database' based on nucleotide similarity"
                     /label="Rcr3pim fragment 4 CDS"
     CDS             <6510..>6647
                     /gene="Rcr3"
                     /note="required for Cf-2-dependent disease resistance"
                     /product="cysteine protease"
                     /protein_id="AAM19207.1"
                     /db_xref="GI:20334373"
                     /note="Derived using Geneious Prime 2020.1.1 'Annotate
                     from Database' based on nucleotide similarity"
                     /label="Rcr3pim fragment 5 CDS"
     CDS             <6648..6776
                     /gene="Rcr3"
                     /note="required for Cf-2-dependent disease resistance"
                     /product="cysteine protease"
                     /protein_id="AAM19207.1"
                     /db_xref="GI:20334373"
                     /note="Derived using Geneious Prime 2020.1.1 'Annotate
                     from Database' based on nucleotide similarity"
                     /label="Rcr3pim fragment 6 CDS"
     terminator      6781..6984
                     /note="CaMV poly(A) signal; cauliflower mosaic virus
                     polyadenylation signal"
                     /note="Plant parts kit"
                     /note="Derived using Geneious Prime 2023.1.2 'Annotate
                     from Database' based on nucleotide similarity"
                     /label="35S terminator"
     misc_feature    complement(7030..7155)
                     /note="RB; Right border. Identical to sequence near
                     D-nopaline dehydrogenase on Agrobacterium tumefaciens
                     strain 1D1460 plasmid pTi1D1460. Partial RB overdrive
                     sequence (CP032929 nucleotides 186,435 - 186,560)."
                     /label="RB partial overdrive sequence"
     misc_feature    7048..7072
                     /note="T-DNA right border sequence (Thole et al., (2007)
                     Plant Physiol 145:1211-1219)"
                     /note="Derived using Geneious Prime 2023.1.2 'Annotate
                     from Database' based on nucleotide similarity"
                     /label="misc"
ORIGIN      
        1 cgtgcggctg catgaaatcc tggccggttt gtctgatgcc aagctggcgg cctggccggc
       61 cagcttggcc gctgaagaaa ccgagcgccg ccgtctaaaa aggtgatgtg tatttgagta
      121 aaacagcttg cgtcatgcgg tcgctgcgta tatgatgcga tgagtaaata aacaaatacg
      181 caaggggaac gcatgaaggt tatcgctgta cttaaccaga aaggcgggtc aggcaagacg
      241 accatcgcaa cccatctagc ccgcgccctg caactcgccg gggccgatgt tctgttagtc
      301 gattccgatc cccagggcag tgcccgcgat tgggcggccg tgcgggaaga tcaaccgcta
      361 accgttgtcg gcatcgaccg cccgacgatt gaccgcgacg tgaaggccat cggccggcgc
      421 gacttcgtag tgatcgacgg agcgccccag gcggcggact tggctgtgtc cgcgatcaag
      481 gcagccgact tcgtgctgat tccggtgcag ccaagccctt acgacatatg ggccaccgcc
      541 gacctggtgg agctggttaa gcagcgcatt gaggtcacgg atggaaggct acaagcggcc
      601 tttgtcgtgt cgcgggcgat caaaggcacg cgcatcggcg gtgaggttgc cgaggcgctg
      661 gccgggtacg agctgcccat tcttgagtcc cgtatcacgc agcgcgtgag ctacccaggc
      721 actgccgccg ccggcacaac cgttcttgaa tcagaacccg agggcgacgc tgcccgcgag
      781 gtccaggcgc tggccgctga aattaaatca aaactcattt gagttaatga ggtaaagaga
      841 aaatgagcaa aagcacaaac acgctaagtg ccggccgtcc gagcgcacgc agcagcaagg
      901 ctgcaacgtt ggccagcctg gcagacacgc cagccatgaa gcgggtcaac tttcagttgc
      961 cggcggagga tcacaccaag ctgaagatgt acgcggtacg ccaaggcaag accattaccg
     1021 agctgctatc tgaatacatc gcgcagctac cagagtaaat gagcaaatga ataaatgagt
     1081 agatgaattt tagcggctaa aggaggcggc atggaaaatc aagaacaacc aggcaccgac
     1141 gccgtggaat gccccatgtg tggaggaacg ggcggttggc caggcgtaag cggctgggtt
     1201 gtctgccggc cctgcaatgg cactggaacc cccaagcccg aggaatcggc gtgacggtcg
     1261 caaaccatcc ggcccggtac aaatcggcgc ggcgctgggt gatgacctgg tggagaagtt
     1321 gaaggccgcg caggccgccc agcggcaacg catcgaggca gaagcacgcc ccggtgaatc
     1381 gtggcaagcg gccgctgatc gaatccgcaa agaatcccgg caaccgccgg cagccggtgc
     1441 gccgtcgatt aggaagccgc ccaagggcga cgagcaacca gattttttcg ttccgatgct
     1501 ctatgacgtg ggcacccgcg atagtcgcag catcatggac gtggccgttt tccgtctgtc
     1561 gaagcgtgac cgacgagctg gcgaggtgat ccgctacgag cttccagacg ggcacgtaga
     1621 ggtttccgca gggccggccg gcatggccag tgtgtgggat tacgacctgg tactgatggc
     1681 ggtttcccat ctaaccgaat ccatgaaccg ataccgggaa gggaagggag acaagcccgg
     1741 ccgcgtgttc cgtccacacg ttgcggacgt actcaagttc tgccggcgag ccgatggcgg
     1801 aaagcagaaa gacgacctgg tagaaacctg cattcggtta aacaccacgc acgttgccat
     1861 gcagcgtacg aagaaggcca agaacggccg cctggtgacg gtatccgagg gtgaagcctt
     1921 gattagccgc tacaagatcg taaagagcga aaccgggcgg ccggagtaca tcgagatcga
     1981 gctagctgat tggatgtacc gcgagatcac agaaggcaag aacccggacg tgctgacggt
     2041 tcaccccgat tactttttga tcgatcccgg catcggccgt tttctctacc gcctggcacg
     2101 ccgcgccgca ggcaaggcag aagccagatg gttgttcaag acgatctacg aacgcagtgg
     2161 cagcgccgga gagttcaaga agttctgttt caccgtgcgc aagctgatcg ggtcaaatga
     2221 cctgccggag tacgatttga aggaggaggc ggggcaggct ggcccgatcc tagtcatgcg
     2281 ctaccgcaac ctgatcgagg gcgaagcatc cgccggttcc taatgtacgg agcagatgct
     2341 agggcaaatt gccctagcag gggaaaaagg tcgaaaaagc ttctttcctg tggatagcac
     2401 gtacattggg aacccaaagc cgtacattgg gaaccggaac ccgtacattg ggaacccaaa
     2461 gccgtacatt gggaaccggt cacacatgta agtgactgat ataaaagaga aaaaaggcga
     2521 tttttccgcc taaaactctt taaaacttat taaaactctt aaaacccgcc tggcctgtgc
     2581 ataactgtct ggccagcgca cagccgaaca gctgcaaaaa gcgcctaccc ttcggtcgct
     2641 gcgctcccta cgccccgccg cttcgcgtcg gcctatcgcg gccgctggcc gctcaaaaat
     2701 ggctggccta cggccaggca atctaccagg gcgcggacaa gccgcgccgt cgccactcga
     2761 ccgccggcgc ccacatcaag gctccgagtg cgcggaaccc ctatttgttt atttttctaa
     2821 atacattcaa atatgtatcc gctcatgaga caataaccct gataaatgct tcaataatat
     2881 tgaaaaagga agagtatggc taaaatgaga atatcaccgg aattgaaaaa actgatcgaa
     2941 aaataccgct gcgtaaaaga tacggaagga atgtctcctg ctaaggtata taagctggtg
     3001 ggagaaaatg aaaacctata tttaaaaatg acggacagcc ggtataaagg gaccacctat
     3061 gatgtggaac gggaaaagga catgatgcta tggctggaag gaaagctgcc tgttccaaag
     3121 gtcctgcact ttgaacggca tgatggctgg agcaatctgc tcatgagtga ggccgatggc
     3181 gtcctttgct cggaagagta tgaagatgaa caaagccctg aaaagattat cgagctgtat
     3241 gcggagtgca tcaggctctt tcactccatc gacatatcgg attgtcccta tacgaatagc
     3301 ttagacagcc gcttagccga attggattac ttactgaata acgatctggc cgatgtggat
     3361 tgcgaaaact gggaagagga cactccattt aaagatccgc gcgagctgta tgatttttta
     3421 aagacggaaa agcccgaaga ggaacttgtc ttttcccacg gcgacctggg agacagcaac
     3481 atctttgtga aagatggcaa agtaagtggc tttattgatc ttgggagaag cggcagggcg
     3541 gacaagtggt atgacattgc cttctgcgtc cggtcgctca gggaggatat cggggaagaa
     3601 cagtatgtcg agctattttt tgacttactg gggatcaagc ctgattggga gaaaataaaa
     3661 tattatattt tactggatga attgttttag ctgtcagacc aagtttactc atatatactt
     3721 tagattgatt taaaacttca tttttaattt aaaaggatct aggtgaagat cctttttgat
     3781 aatctcatga ccaaaatccc ttaacgtgag ttttcgttcc actgagcgtc agaccccgta
     3841 gaaaagatca aaggatcttc ttgagatcct ttttttctgc gcgtaatctg ctgcttgcaa
     3901 acaaaaaaac caccgctacc agcggtggtt tgtttgccgg atcaagagct accaactctt
     3961 tttccgaagg taactggctt cagcagagcg cagataccaa atactgttct tctagtgtag
     4021 ccgtagttag gccaccactt caagaactct gtagcaccgc ctacatacct cgctctgcta
     4081 atcctgttac cagtggctgc tgccagtggc gataagtcgt gtcttaccgg gttggactca
     4141 agacgatagt taccggataa ggcgcagcgg tcgggctgaa cggggggttc gtgcacacag
     4201 cccagcttgg agcgaacgac ctacaccgaa ctgagatacc tacagcgtga gctatgagaa
     4261 agcgccacgc ttcccgaagg gagaaaggcg gacaggtatc cggtaagcgg cagggtcgga
     4321 acaggagagc gcacgaggga gcttccaggg ggaaacgcct ggtatcttta tagtcctgtc
     4381 gggtttcgcc acctctgact tgagcgtcga tttttgtgat gctcgtcagg ggggcggagc
     4441 ctatggaaaa acgccagcaa cgcggccttt ttacggttcc tgctcggatc tgttggaccg
     4501 gacagtagtc atggttgatg ggctgcctgt atcgagtggt gattttgtgc cgagctgccg
     4561 gtcggggagc tgttggctgg ctggtggcag gatatattgt ggtgtaaaca aattgacgct
     4621 tagacaactt aataacacat tgcggacgtt tttaatgtac tggggttgaa cactctgtgc
     4681 cgaattcgga tccggaggtc aacatggtgg agcacgacac tctggtctac tccaaaaatg
     4741 tcaaagatac agtctcagaa gatcaaaggg ctattgagac ttttcaacaa aggataattt
     4801 cgggaaacct cctcggattc cattgcccag ctatctgtca cttcatcgaa aggacagtag
     4861 aaaaggaagg tggctcctac aaatgccatc attgcgataa aggaaaggct atcattcaag
     4921 atctctctgc cgacagtggt cccaaagatg gacccccacc cacgaggagc atcgtggaaa
     4981 aagaagaggt tccaaccacg tctacaaagc aagtggattg atgtgataac atggtggagc
     5041 acgacactct ggtctactcc aaaaatgtca aagatacagt ctcagaagat caaagggcta
     5101 ttgagacttt tcaacaaagg ataatttcgg gaaacctcct cggattccat tgcccagcta
     5161 tctgtcactt catcgaaagg acagtagaaa aggaaggtgg ctcctacaaa tgccatcatt
     5221 gcgataaagg aaaggctatc attcaagatc tctctgccga cagtggtccc aaagatggac
     5281 ccccacccac gaggagcatc gtggaaaaag aagaggttcc aaccacgtct acaaagcaag
     5341 tggattgatg tgacatctcc actgacgtaa gggatgacgc acaatcccac tatccttcgc
     5401 aagacccttc ctctatataa ggaagttcat ttcatttgga gaggacacgc tcgagtataa
     5461 gagctcattt ttacaacaat taccaacaac aacaaacaac aaacaacatt acaattacat
     5521 ttacaattat cgatacaatg ggatttgttc tcttttcaca attgccttca tttcttcttg
     5581 tctctacact tctcttattc ctagtaatat cccactcttg ccgtgcaggt aagtttctgc
     5641 ttctaccttt gatatatata taataattat cattaattag tagtaatata atatttcaaa
     5701 tatttttttc aaaataaaag aatgtagtat atagcaattg cttttctgta gtttataagt
     5761 gtgtatattt taatttataa cttttctaat atatgaccaa aatttgttga tgtgcaggag
     5821 gtcgcaactt aaaagaatta tccatgcttg aaaggcatga aaattggatg gttcatcatg
     5881 gacgtgtata caaagatgat atagaaaaag aacaccgctt caagacattc aaggaaaacg
     5941 ttgagttcat cgaatctttc aacaagaacg gaactcaacg ttataagcta gccgtcaata
     6001 aatatgctga tctgaccact gaggaattca caacatcatt tatggggctc gacacttcat
     6061 tactatccca gcaagaatca acagctacaa caacgtcctt taaatatgat agtgtgactg
     6121 aagtgccgtc taacttggac tggagagagt ctggggctgt cactcaagtg aaacatcaag
     6181 gtcgatgtgg atgttgctgg gcgttttctg cggccgcggc tatagaagga gcatatcaaa
     6241 ttgcaaacaa cgaactaatc tctctttcag agcaacaact attggattgc tctacgcaga
     6301 acaaaggctg cgagggcgga ctaatgactg tcgcttacga cttcttactt cagaacaatg
     6361 gcgggggcat taccacagag actaactatg aatacctagg tgaacagtac acatgcagaa
     6421 gccgagagaa aacagcagca gtgcaaataa gtagttataa agtcgtgcct gaaggtgaaa
     6481 catcactatt acaagccgta actaaacagc cagtgtccat tggaatagct gctagccaag
     6541 atttacagtt ttacgcggga ggaacttatg acggaaactg tgccgatcaa attaaccatg
     6601 ctgtaacagc gataggatat ggaactgatg aggaaggtca gaaatattgg ttgttgaaga
     6661 attcatgggg aacaagttgg ggcgagaatg ggtttatgaa aattataaga gattctgggg
     6721 atccttcagg tctttgtgat atcgcaaaga tgtcatctta tccaaacata gcatgagctt
     6781 ctctagctag agtcgatcga caagctcgag tttctccata ataatgtgtg agtagttccc
     6841 agataaggga attagggttc ctatagggtt tcgctcatgt gttgagcata taagaaaccc
     6901 ttagtatgta tttgtatttg taaaatactt ctatcaataa aatttctaat tcctaaaacc
     6961 aaaatccagt actaaaatcc agatcgctgc aagaggatgc acatgtgacc gagggacacg
     7021 aagtgatccg tttaaactat cagtgtttga caggatatat tggcgggtaa acctaagaga
     7081 aaagagcgtt tattagaata atcggatatt taaaagggcg tgaaaaggtt tatccgttcg
     7141 tccatttgta tgtgccagc
//
