# Supplementary material for: Bioengineering secreted proteases converts divergent Rcr3 orthologs and paralogs into extracellular immune co-receptors
Source: bioRxiv preprint, doi:10.1101/2024.02.14.580413, version 2 (2024-05-23)
Supplement: Dataset S2 [file 580413_file07.zip › S2_Dataset/pJK275-13.gb]

LOCUS       pJK275-13               3199 bp    DNA     circular UNA 29-JAN-2024
DEFINITION  pL0M-nsCDS1-P0P1P2R3P5improved6-R6.
ACCESSION   urn.local...2cv8-ecqffyh
VERSION     urn.local...2cv8-ecqffyh
KEYWORDS    .
SOURCE      
  ORGANISM  .
FEATURES             Location/Qualifiers
     terminator      1..95
                     /Note="recombinase family protein terminator"
                     /note="Derived using Geneious Prime 2023.2.1 'Annotate
                     from Database' based on nucleotide similarity"
                     /label="recombinase family protein terminator"
     promoter        96..200
                     /gene="bla"
                     /note="AmpR promoter"
                     /note="Derived using Geneious Prime 2020.1.1 'Annotate
                     from Database' based on nucleotide similarity"
                     /label="bla promoter"
     CDS             201..1208
                     /name="aadA CDS"
                     /gene="aadA"
                     /product="ANT(3'')-Ia family aminoglycoside
                     nucleotidyltransferase AadA1"
                     /note="confers resistance against aminoglycosides
                     (PF01909)"
                     /transl_table=11
                     /note="Derived using Geneious Prime 2020.1.1 'Annotate
                     from Database' based on protein similarity"
                     /label="aadA CDS"
     promoter        complement(301..329)
                     /gene="intI1"
                     /note="Derived using Geneious Prime 2020.1.1 'Annotate
                     from Database' based on nucleotide similarity"
                     /label="int1 promoter"
     terminator      1212..1359
                     /Note="Beta-lactamase TEM terminator"
                     /note="Derived using Geneious Prime 2023.2.1 'Annotate
                     from Database' based on nucleotide similarity"
                     /label="bla terminator"
     terminator      complement(1361..1399)
                     /name="Tndr"
                     /note="rho independent terminator"
                     /note="Derived using Geneious Prime 2020.1.1 'Annotate
                     from Database' based on nucleotide similarity"
                     /label="Tndr"
     rep_origin      1402..1970
                     /direction="RIGHT"
                     /note="high-copy-number ColE1/pMB1/pBR322/pUC origin of 
                     replication; ori"
                     /note="Derived using Geneious Prime 2020.1.1 'Annotate
                     from Database' based on nucleotide similarity"
                     /label="ori rep origin"
     misc_RNA        1418..1970
                     /name="RNA-II"
                     /note="Derived using Geneious Prime 2020.1.1 'Annotate
                     from Database' based on nucleotide similarity"
                     /label="RNA-II"
     terminator      complement(1419..1452)
                     /name="Tndr"
                     /note="rho independent terminator"
                     /note="Derived using Geneious Prime 2020.1.1 'Annotate
                     from Database' based on nucleotide similarity"
                     /label="Tndr"
     misc_RNA        complement(1421..1528)
                     /name="RNA-I"
                     /note="Derived using Geneious Prime 2020.1.1 'Annotate
                     from Database' based on nucleotide similarity"
                     /label="RNA-I"
     regulatory      1781..2159
                     /regulatory_class="other"
                     /note="ColE1 ori"
                     /note="Derived using Geneious Prime 2020.1.1 'Annotate
                     from Database' based on nucleotide similarity"
                     /label="ColE1 ori regulatory"
     misc_feature    2090..2153
                     /name="L-strand Y effector site"
                     /note="L-strand Y effector site"
                     /note="Derived using Geneious Prime 2020.1.1 'Annotate
                     from Database' based on nucleotide similarity"
                     /label="L-strand Y effector site"
     CDS             <2222..>2710
                     /gene="pip1"
                     /product="phytophthora-inhibited protease 1"
                     /protein_id="ABG23376.1"
                     /db_xref="GI:108937128"
                     /note="Derived using Geneious Prime 2020.1.1 'Annotate
                     from Database' based on nucleotide similarity"
                     /label="Pip1 pro-domain and fragment 1 and 2 CDS"
     CDS             <2711..>2779
                     /gene="Rcr3"
                     /note="required for Cf-2-dependent disease resistance"
                     /product="cysteine protease"
                     /protein_id="AAM19207.1"
                     /db_xref="GI:20334373"
                     /note="Derived using Geneious Prime 2020.1.1 'Annotate
                     from Database' based on nucleotide similarity"
                     /label="Rcr3pim fragment 3 CDS"
     CDS             <2780..>2899
                     /gene="pip1"
                     /product="phytophthora-inhibited protease 1"
                     /protein_id="ABG23376.1"
                     /db_xref="GI:108937128"
                     /note="Derived using Geneious Prime 2020.1.1 'Annotate
                     from Database' based on nucleotide similarity"
                     /label="Pip1 fragment 4 CDS"
     CDS             <2900..>3040
                     /gene="pip1"
                     /product="phytophthora-inhibited protease 1"
                     /protein_id="ABG23376.1"
                     /db_xref="GI:108937128"
                     /note="Derived using Geneious Prime 2020.1.1 'Annotate
                     from Database' based on nucleotide similarity"
                     /label="Pip1 fragment 5 CDS"
     mutation        2924..2926
                     /label="N"
     mutation        2927..2929
                     /label="D"
     mutation        2930..2932
                     /label="E"
     mutation        2936..2938
                     /label="H"
     mutation        2966..2968
                     /label="S"
     mutation        2972..2974
                     /label="N"
     mutation        2975..2977
                     /label="S"
     mutation        3017..3019
                     /label="S"
     mutation        3032..3034
                     /label="T"
     CDS             <3041..3169
                     /gene="Rcr3"
                     /note="required for Cf-2-dependent disease resistance"
                     /product="cysteine protease"
                     /protein_id="AAM19207.1"
                     /db_xref="GI:20334373"
                     /note="Derived using Geneious Prime 2020.1.1 'Annotate
                     from Database' based on nucleotide similarity"
                     /label="Rcr3pim fragment 6 CDS"
ORIGIN      
        1 gacgaaaggg cctcgtgata cgcctatttt tataggttaa tgtcatgata ataatggttt
       61 cttagacgtc aggtggcact tttcggggaa atgtgcgcgg aacccctatt tgtttatttt
      121 tctaaataca ttcaaatatg tatccgctca tgagacaata accctgataa atgcttcaat
      181 aatattgaaa aaggaagagt atgcgctcac gcaactggtc cagaaccttg accgaacgca
      241 gcggtggtaa cggcgcagtg gcggttttca tggcttgtta tgactgtttt tttggggtac
      301 agtctatgcc tcgggcatcc aagcagcaag cgcgttacgc cgtgggtcga tgtttgatgt
      361 tatggagcag caacgatgtt acgcagcagg gcagtcgccc taaaacaaag ttaaacatca
      421 tgagggaagc ggtgatcgcc gaagtatcga ctcaactatc agaggtagtt ggcgtcatcg
      481 agcgccatct cgaaccgacg ttgctggccg tacatttgta cggctccgca gtggatggcg
      541 gcctgaagcc acacagcgat attgatttgc tggttacggt gaccgtaagg cttgatgaaa
      601 caacgcggcg agctttgatc aacgaccttt tggaaacttc ggcttcccct ggagagagcg
      661 agattctccg cgctgtagaa gtcaccattg ttgtgcacga cgacatcatt ccgtggcgtt
      721 atccagctaa gcgcgaactg caatttggag aatggcagcg caatgacatt cttgcaggta
      781 tcttcgagcc agccacgatc gacattgatc tggctatctt gctgacaaaa gcaagagaac
      841 atagcgttgc cttggtaggt ccagcggcgg aggaactctt tgatccggtt cctgaacagg
      901 atctatttga ggcgctaaat gaaaccttaa cgctatggaa ctcgccgccc gactgggctg
      961 gcgatgagcg aaatgtagtg cttacgttgt cccgcatttg gtacagcgca gtaaccggca
     1021 aaatcgcgcc gaaggatgtc gctgccgact gggcaatgga gcgcctgccg gcccagtatc
     1081 agcccgtcat acttgaagct agacaggctt atcttggaca agaagaagat cgcttggcct
     1141 cgcgcgcaga tcagttggaa gaatttgtcc attacgtaaa aggcgagatc accaaggtag
     1201 tcggcaaata actgtcagac caagtttact catatatact ttagattgat ttaaaacttc
     1261 atttttaatt taaaaggatc taggtgaaga tcctttttga taatctcatg accaaaatcc
     1321 cttaacgtga gttttcgttc cactgagcgt cagaccccgt agaaaagatc aaaggatctt
     1381 cttgagatcc tttttttctg cgcgtaatct gctgcttgca aacaaaaaaa ccaccgctac
     1441 cagcggtggt ttgtttgccg gatcaagagc taccaactct ttttccgaag gtaactggct
     1501 tcagcagagc gcagatacca aatactgtcc ttctagtgta gccgtagtta ggccaccact
     1561 tcaagaactc tgtagcaccg cctacatacc tcgctctgct aatcctgtta ccagtggctg
     1621 ctgccagtgg cgataagtcg tgtcttaccg ggttggactc aagacgatag ttaccggata
     1681 aggcgcagcg gtcgggctga acggggggtt cgtgcacaca gcccagcttg gagcgaacga
     1741 cctacaccga actgagatac ctacagcgtg agctatgaga aagcgccacg cttcccgaag
     1801 ggagaaaggc ggacaggtat ccggtaagcg gcagggtcgg aacaggagag cgcacgaggg
     1861 agcttccagg gggaaacgcc tggtatcttt atagtcctgt cgggtttcgc cacctctgac
     1921 ttgagcgtcg atttttgtga tgctcgtcag gggggcggag cctatggaaa aacgccagca
     1981 acgcggcctt tttacggttc ctggcctttt gctggccttt tgctcacatg ttctttcctg
     2041 cgttatcccc tgattctgtg gataaccgta ttaccgcctt tgagtgagct gataccgctc
     2101 gccgcagccg aacgaccgag cgcagcgagt cagtgagcga ggaagcggaa gagcgcccaa
     2161 tacgcaaacc gcctctcccc gcgcgttggc cgattcatta atcactctgt ggtctcaagg
     2221 tcgcaactta aaagaattat ccatgcttga aaggcatgaa aattggatgg ttcatcatgg
     2281 acgtgtatac aaagatgata tagaaaaaga acaccgcttc aagacattca aggaaaacgt
     2341 tgagttcatc gaatctttca acaagaacgg aactcaacgt tataagctag ccgtcaataa
     2401 atatgctgat ctgaccactg aggaattcac aacatcattt atggggctcg acacttcatt
     2461 actatcccag caagaatcaa cagctacaac aacgtccttt aaatatgata gtgtgactga
     2521 agtgccgaat agcatggact ggagaaagag agggagtgtc acaggagtca aggatcaagg
     2581 tgtatgtgga tgttgttggg cattttctgc ggccgcggct atagaaggag catatcaaat
     2641 tgcaaacaac gaactaatct ctctttcaga gcaacaacta ttggattgct ctacgcagaa
     2701 caaaggctgc aacggaggtt taatgacgaa tgcattcgat tttatcatag aaaatggtgg
     2761 aatttcaagg gaatcagact atccttatga agaagctcaa aatgtttgca agaccgaaca
     2821 accagcagca gttactatca atggctacga agtcgtacca tctgacgagt catcgttgtt
     2881 gaaagctgta gtgaatcagc ctatttctgt tggtattgcg gctagccaag attttcagat
     2941 gtacggaagt ggaatatatg atggaaactg tgccgataga ctgaatcatg cagtgacagt
     3001 tataggttat gggacagatg aagaagatgg tcagaaatat tggttgttga agaattcatg
     3061 gggaacaagt tggggcgaga atgggtttat gaaaattata agagattctg gggatccttc
     3121 aggtctttgt gatatcgcaa agatgtcatc ttatccaaac atagcatgag ctttgagacc
     3181 acgaagtggc tcttcagtg
//
