# Supplementary material for: Bioengineering secreted proteases converts divergent Rcr3 orthologs and paralogs into extracellular immune co-receptors
Source: bioRxiv preprint, doi:10.1101/2024.02.14.580413, version 2 (2024-05-23)
Supplement: Dataset S2 [file 580413_file07.zip › S2_Dataset/pJK049-034.gb]

LOCUS       pJK049-034              3205 bp    DNA     circular UNA 29-JAN-2024
DEFINITION  pL0M-nsCDS1-P0R1P2P3P4P5R6.
ACCESSION   urn.local...2cvg-ecqffyi
VERSION     urn.local...2cvg-ecqffyi
KEYWORDS    .
SOURCE      
  ORGANISM  .
FEATURES             Location/Qualifiers
     terminator      1..95
                     /Note="recombinase family protein terminator"
                     /note="Derived using Geneious Prime 2023.2.1 'Annotate
                     from Database' based on nucleotide similarity"
                     /label="recombinase family protein terminator"
     promoter        96..200
                     /gene="bla"
                     /note="AmpR promoter"
                     /note="Derived using Geneious Prime 2020.1.1 'Annotate
                     from Database' based on nucleotide similarity"
                     /label="bla promoter"
     CDS             201..1208
                     /name="aadA CDS"
                     /gene="aadA"
                     /product="ANT(3'')-Ia family aminoglycoside
                     nucleotidyltransferase AadA1"
                     /note="confers resistance against aminoglycosides
                     (PF01909)"
                     /transl_table=11
                     /note="Derived using Geneious Prime 2020.1.1 'Annotate
                     from Database' based on protein similarity"
                     /label="aadA CDS"
     promoter        complement(301..329)
                     /gene="intI1"
                     /note="Derived using Geneious Prime 2020.1.1 'Annotate
                     from Database' based on nucleotide similarity"
                     /label="int1 promoter"
     terminator      1212..1359
                     /Note="Beta-lactamase TEM terminator"
                     /note="Derived using Geneious Prime 2023.2.1 'Annotate
                     from Database' based on nucleotide similarity"
                     /label="bla terminator"
     terminator      complement(1361..1399)
                     /name="Tndr"
                     /note="rho independent terminator"
                     /note="Derived using Geneious Prime 2020.1.1 'Annotate
                     from Database' based on nucleotide similarity"
                     /label="Tndr"
     rep_origin      1402..1970
                     /direction="RIGHT"
                     /note="high-copy-number ColE1/pMB1/pBR322/pUC origin of 
                     replication; ori"
                     /note="Derived using Geneious Prime 2020.1.1 'Annotate
                     from Database' based on nucleotide similarity"
                     /label="ori rep origin"
     misc_RNA        1418..1970
                     /name="RNA-II"
                     /note="Derived using Geneious Prime 2020.1.1 'Annotate
                     from Database' based on nucleotide similarity"
                     /label="RNA-II"
     terminator      complement(1419..1452)
                     /name="Tndr"
                     /note="rho independent terminator"
                     /note="Derived using Geneious Prime 2020.1.1 'Annotate
                     from Database' based on nucleotide similarity"
                     /label="Tndr"
     misc_RNA        complement(1421..1528)
                     /name="RNA-I"
                     /note="Derived using Geneious Prime 2020.1.1 'Annotate
                     from Database' based on nucleotide similarity"
                     /label="RNA-I"
     regulatory      1781..2159
                     /regulatory_class="other"
                     /note="ColE1 ori"
                     /note="Derived using Geneious Prime 2020.1.1 'Annotate
                     from Database' based on nucleotide similarity"
                     /label="ColE1 ori regulatory"
     misc_feature    2057..2064
                     /note="DnaA box"
                     /note="Derived using Geneious Prime 2023.2.1 'Annotate
                     from Database' based on nucleotide similarity"
                     /label="DnaA box"
     misc_feature    2090..2153
                     /name="L-strand Y effector site"
                     /note="L-strand Y effector site"
                     /note="Derived using Geneious Prime 2020.1.1 'Annotate
                     from Database' based on nucleotide similarity"
                     /label="L-strand Y effector site"
     CDS             <2222..>2524
                     /gene="pip1"
                     /product="phytophthora-inhibited protease 1"
                     /protein_id="ABG23376.1"
                     /db_xref="GI:108937128"
                     /note="Derived using Geneious Prime 2020.1.1 'Annotate
                     from Database' based on nucleotide similarity"
                     /label="Pip1 pro-domain fragment CDS"
     CDS             <2525..>2605
                     /gene="Rcr3"
                     /note="required for Cf-2-dependent disease resistance"
                     /product="cysteine protease"
                     /protein_id="AAM19207.1"
                     /db_xref="GI:20334373"
                     /note="Derived using Geneious Prime 2020.1.1 'Annotate
                     from Database' based on nucleotide similarity"
                     /label="Rcr3pim fragment 1 CDS"
     CDS             <2606..>2710
                     /gene="pip1"
                     /product="phytophthora-inhibited protease 1"
                     /protein_id="ABG23376.1"
                     /db_xref="GI:108937128"
                     /note="Derived using Geneious Prime 2020.1.1 'Annotate
                     from Database' based on nucleotide similarity"
                     /label="Pip1 fragment 2 CDS"
     CDS             <2711..>2785
                     /gene="pip1"
                     /product="phytophthora-inhibited protease 1"
                     /protein_id="ABG23376.1"
                     /db_xref="GI:108937128"
                     /note="Derived using Geneious Prime 2020.1.1 'Annotate
                     from Database' based on nucleotide similarity"
                     /label="Pip1 fragment 3 CDS"
     CDS             <2786..>2905
                     /gene="pip1"
                     /product="phytophthora-inhibited protease 1"
                     /protein_id="ABG23376.1"
                     /db_xref="GI:108937128"
                     /note="Derived using Geneious Prime 2020.1.1 'Annotate
                     from Database' based on nucleotide similarity"
                     /label="Pip1 fragment 4 CDS"
     CDS             <2906..>3046
                     /gene="pip1"
                     /product="phytophthora-inhibited protease 1"
                     /protein_id="ABG23376.1"
                     /db_xref="GI:108937128"
                     /note="Derived using Geneious Prime 2020.1.1 'Annotate
                     from Database' based on nucleotide similarity"
                     /label="Pip1 fragment 5 CDS"
     CDS             <3047..3175
                     /gene="Rcr3"
                     /note="required for Cf-2-dependent disease resistance"
                     /product="cysteine protease"
                     /protein_id="AAM19207.1"
                     /db_xref="GI:20334373"
                     /note="Derived using Geneious Prime 2020.1.1 'Annotate
                     from Database' based on nucleotide similarity"
                     /label="Rcr3pim fragment 6 CDS"
ORIGIN      
        1 gacgaaaggg cctcgtgata cgcctatttt tataggttaa tgtcatgata ataatggttt
       61 cttagacgtc aggtggcact tttcggggaa atgtgcgcgg aacccctatt tgtttatttt
      121 tctaaataca ttcaaatatg tatccgctca tgagacaata accctgataa atgcttcaat
      181 aatattgaaa aaggaagagt atgcgctcac gcaactggtc cagaaccttg accgaacgca
      241 gcggtggtaa cggcgcagtg gcggttttca tggcttgtta tgactgtttt tttggggtac
      301 agtctatgcc tcgggcatcc aagcagcaag cgcgttacgc cgtgggtcga tgtttgatgt
      361 tatggagcag caacgatgtt acgcagcagg gcagtcgccc taaaacaaag ttaaacatca
      421 tgagggaagc ggtgatcgcc gaagtatcga ctcaactatc agaggtagtt ggcgtcatcg
      481 agcgccatct cgaaccgacg ttgctggccg tacatttgta cggctccgca gtggatggcg
      541 gcctgaagcc acacagcgat attgatttgc tggttacggt gaccgtaagg cttgatgaaa
      601 caacgcggcg agctttgatc aacgaccttt tggaaacttc ggcttcccct ggagagagcg
      661 agattctccg cgctgtagaa gtcaccattg ttgtgcacga cgacatcatt ccgtggcgtt
      721 atccagctaa gcgcgaactg caatttggag aatggcagcg caatgacatt cttgcaggta
      781 tcttcgagcc agccacgatc gacattgatc tggctatctt gctgacaaaa gcaagagaac
      841 atagcgttgc cttggtaggt ccagcggcgg aggaactctt tgatccggtt cctgaacagg
      901 atctatttga ggcgctaaat gaaaccttaa cgctatggaa ctcgccgccc gactgggctg
      961 gcgatgagcg aaatgtagtg cttacgttgt cccgcatttg gtacagcgca gtaaccggca
     1021 aaatcgcgcc gaaggatgtc gctgccgact gggcaatgga gcgcctgccg gcccagtatc
     1081 agcccgtcat acttgaagct agacaggctt atcttggaca agaagaagat cgcttggcct
     1141 cgcgcgcaga tcagttggaa gaatttgtcc attacgtaaa aggcgagatc accaaggtag
     1201 tcggcaaata actgtcagac caagtttact catatatact ttagattgat ttaaaacttc
     1261 atttttaatt taaaaggatc taggtgaaga tcctttttga taatctcatg accaaaatcc
     1321 cttaacgtga gttttcgttc cactgagcgt cagaccccgt agaaaagatc aaaggatctt
     1381 cttgagatcc tttttttctg cgcgtaatct gctgcttgca aacaaaaaaa ccaccgctac
     1441 cagcggtggt ttgtttgccg gatcaagagc taccaactct ttttccgaag gtaactggct
     1501 tcagcagagc gcagatacca aatactgtcc ttctagtgta gccgtagtta ggccaccact
     1561 tcaagaactc tgtagcaccg cctacatacc tcgctctgct aatcctgtta ccagtggctg
     1621 ctgccagtgg cgataagtcg tgtcttaccg ggttggactc aagacgatag ttaccggata
     1681 aggcgcagcg gtcgggctga acggggggtt cgtgcacaca gcccagcttg gagcgaacga
     1741 cctacaccga actgagatac ctacagcgtg agctatgaga aagcgccacg cttcccgaag
     1801 ggagaaaggc ggacaggtat ccggtaagcg gcagggtcgg aacaggagag cgcacgaggg
     1861 agcttccagg gggaaacgcc tggtatcttt atagtcctgt cgggtttcgc cacctctgac
     1921 ttgagcgtcg atttttgtga tgctcgtcag gggggcggag cctatggaaa aacgccagca
     1981 acgcggcctt tttacggttc ctggcctttt gctggccttt tgctcacatg ttctttcctg
     2041 cgttatcccc tgattctgtg gataaccgta ttaccgcctt tgagtgagct gataccgctc
     2101 gccgcagccg aacgaccgag cgcagcgagt cagtgagcga ggaagcggaa gagcgcccaa
     2161 tacgcaaacc gcctctcccc gcgcgttggc cgattcatta atcactctgt ggtctcaagg
     2221 tcgcaactta aaagaattat ccatgcttga aaggcatgaa aattggatgg ttcatcatgg
     2281 acgtgtatac aaagatgata tagaaaaaga acaccgcttc aagacattca aggaaaacgt
     2341 tgagttcatc gaatctttca acaagaacgg aactcaacgt tataagctag ccgtcaataa
     2401 atatgctgat ctgaccactg aggaattcac aacatcattt atggggctcg acacttcatt
     2461 actatcccag caagaatcaa cagctacaac aacgtccttt aaatatgata gtgtgactga
     2521 agtgccgtct aacttggact ggagagagtc tggggctgtc actcaagtga aacatcaagg
     2581 tcgatgtgga tgttgctggg cgttttctgc ggccgcggct atagaaggag catatcaaat
     2641 tgcaaacaac gaactaatct ctctttcaga gcaacaacta ttggattgct ctacgcagaa
     2701 caaaggctgc gagggcggac taatgactgt cgcttacgac ttcttacttc agaacaatgg
     2761 cgggggcatt accacagaga ctaactatcc ttatgaagaa gctcaaaatg tttgcaagac
     2821 cgaacaacca gcagcagtta ctatcaatgg ctacgaagtc gtaccatctg acgagtcatc
     2881 gttgttgaaa gctgtagtga atcagcctat ttctgttggt attgcggcta acgatgagtt
     2941 tcatatgtac ggaagtggaa tatatgatgg aagttgtaat tctagactga atcatgcagt
     3001 gacagttata ggttatggga caagtgaaga agatggtaca aaatattggt tgttgaagaa
     3061 ttcatgggga acaagttggg gcgagaatgg gtttatgaaa attataagag attctgggga
     3121 tccttcaggt ctttgtgata tcgcaaagat gtcatcttat ccaaacatag catgagcttt
     3181 gagaccacga agtggctctt cagtg
//
