# Supplementary material for: Bioengineering secreted proteases converts divergent Rcr3 orthologs and paralogs into extracellular immune co-receptors
Source: bioRxiv preprint, doi:10.1101/2024.02.14.580413, version 2 (2024-05-23)
Supplement: Dataset S2 [file 580413_file07.zip › S2_Dataset/pJK049-051.gb]

LOCUS       pJK049-051              3199 bp    DNA     circular UNA 29-JAN-2024
DEFINITION  pL0M-nsCDS1-P0R1R2P3P4R5P6.
ACCESSION   urn.local...2csj-ecqffy0
VERSION     urn.local...2csj-ecqffy0
KEYWORDS    .
SOURCE      
  ORGANISM  .
FEATURES             Location/Qualifiers
     terminator      1..95
                     /Note="recombinase family protein terminator"
                     /note="Derived using Geneious Prime 2023.2.1 'Annotate
                     from Database' based on nucleotide similarity"
                     /label="recombinase family protein terminator"
     promoter        96..200
                     /gene="bla"
                     /note="AmpR promoter"
                     /note="Derived using Geneious Prime 2020.1.1 'Annotate
                     from Database' based on nucleotide similarity"
                     /label="bla promoter"
     CDS             201..1208
                     /name="aadA CDS"
                     /gene="aadA"
                     /product="ANT(3'')-Ia family aminoglycoside
                     nucleotidyltransferase AadA1"
                     /note="confers resistance against aminoglycosides
                     (PF01909)"
                     /transl_table=11
                     /note="Derived using Geneious Prime 2020.1.1 'Annotate
                     from Database' based on protein similarity"
                     /label="aadA CDS"
     promoter        complement(301..329)
                     /gene="intI1"
                     /note="Derived using Geneious Prime 2020.1.1 'Annotate
                     from Database' based on nucleotide similarity"
                     /label="int1 promoter"
     terminator      1212..1359
                     /Note="Beta-lactamase TEM terminator"
                     /note="Derived using Geneious Prime 2023.2.1 'Annotate
                     from Database' based on nucleotide similarity"
                     /label="bla terminator"
     terminator      complement(1361..1399)
                     /name="Tndr"
                     /note="rho independent terminator"
                     /note="Derived using Geneious Prime 2020.1.1 'Annotate
                     from Database' based on nucleotide similarity"
                     /label="Tndr"
     rep_origin      1402..1970
                     /direction="RIGHT"
                     /note="high-copy-number ColE1/pMB1/pBR322/pUC origin of 
                     replication; ori"
                     /note="Derived using Geneious Prime 2020.1.1 'Annotate
                     from Database' based on nucleotide similarity"
                     /label="ori rep origin"
     misc_RNA        1418..1970
                     /name="RNA-II"
                     /note="Derived using Geneious Prime 2020.1.1 'Annotate
                     from Database' based on nucleotide similarity"
                     /label="RNA-II"
     terminator      complement(1419..1452)
                     /name="Tndr"
                     /note="rho independent terminator"
                     /note="Derived using Geneious Prime 2020.1.1 'Annotate
                     from Database' based on nucleotide similarity"
                     /label="Tndr"
     misc_RNA        complement(1421..1528)
                     /name="RNA-I"
                     /note="Derived using Geneious Prime 2020.1.1 'Annotate
                     from Database' based on nucleotide similarity"
                     /label="RNA-I"
     regulatory      1781..2159
                     /regulatory_class="other"
                     /note="ColE1 ori"
                     /note="Derived using Geneious Prime 2020.1.1 'Annotate
                     from Database' based on nucleotide similarity"
                     /label="ColE1 ori regulatory"
     misc_feature    2057..2064
                     /note="DnaA box"
                     /note="Derived using Geneious Prime 2023.2.1 'Annotate
                     from Database' based on nucleotide similarity"
                     /label="DnaA box"
     misc_feature    2090..2153
                     /name="L-strand Y effector site"
                     /note="L-strand Y effector site"
                     /note="Derived using Geneious Prime 2020.1.1 'Annotate
                     from Database' based on nucleotide similarity"
                     /label="L-strand Y effector site"
     CDS             <2222..>2524
                     /gene="pip1"
                     /product="phytophthora-inhibited protease 1"
                     /protein_id="ABG23376.1"
                     /db_xref="GI:108937128"
                     /note="Derived using Geneious Prime 2020.1.1 'Annotate
                     from Database' based on nucleotide similarity"
                     /label="Pip1 pro-domain fragment CDS"
     CDS             <2525..>2605
                     /gene="Rcr3"
                     /note="required for Cf-2-dependent disease resistance"
                     /product="cysteine protease"
                     /protein_id="AAM19207.1"
                     /db_xref="GI:20334373"
                     /note="Derived using Geneious Prime 2020.1.1 'Annotate
                     from Database' based on nucleotide similarity"
                     /label="Rcr3pim fragment 1 CDS"
     CDS             <2606..>2710
                     /gene="Rcr3"
                     /note="required for Cf-2-dependent disease resistance"
                     /product="cysteine protease"
                     /protein_id="AAM19207.1"
                     /db_xref="GI:20334373"
                     /note="Derived using Geneious Prime 2020.1.1 'Annotate
                     from Database' based on nucleotide similarity"
                     /label="Rcr3pim fragment 2 CDS"
     CDS             <2711..>2785
                     /gene="pip1"
                     /product="phytophthora-inhibited protease 1"
                     /protein_id="ABG23376.1"
                     /db_xref="GI:108937128"
                     /note="Derived using Geneious Prime 2020.1.1 'Annotate
                     from Database' based on nucleotide similarity"
                     /label="Pip1 fragment 3 CDS"
     CDS             <2786..>2905
                     /gene="pip1"
                     /product="phytophthora-inhibited protease 1"
                     /protein_id="ABG23376.1"
                     /db_xref="GI:108937128"
                     /note="Derived using Geneious Prime 2020.1.1 'Annotate
                     from Database' based on nucleotide similarity"
                     /label="Pip1 fragment 4 CDS"
     CDS             <2906..>3043
                     /gene="Rcr3"
                     /note="required for Cf-2-dependent disease resistance"
                     /product="cysteine protease"
                     /protein_id="AAM19207.1"
                     /db_xref="GI:20334373"
                     /note="Derived using Geneious Prime 2020.1.1 'Annotate
                     from Database' based on nucleotide similarity"
                     /label="Rcr3pim fragment 5 CDS"
     CDS             <3044..3169
                     /gene="pip1"
                     /product="phytophthora-inhibited protease 1"
                     /protein_id="ABG23376.1"
                     /db_xref="GI:108937128"
                     /note="Derived using Geneious Prime 2020.1.1 'Annotate
                     from Database' based on nucleotide similarity"
                     /label="Pip1 fragment 6 CDS"
ORIGIN      
        1 gacgaaaggg cctcgtgata cgcctatttt tataggttaa tgtcatgata ataatggttt
       61 cttagacgtc aggtggcact tttcggggaa atgtgcgcgg aacccctatt tgtttatttt
      121 tctaaataca ttcaaatatg tatccgctca tgagacaata accctgataa atgcttcaat
      181 aatattgaaa aaggaagagt atgcgctcac gcaactggtc cagaaccttg accgaacgca
      241 gcggtggtaa cggcgcagtg gcggttttca tggcttgtta tgactgtttt tttggggtac
      301 agtctatgcc tcgggcatcc aagcagcaag cgcgttacgc cgtgggtcga tgtttgatgt
      361 tatggagcag caacgatgtt acgcagcagg gcagtcgccc taaaacaaag ttaaacatca
      421 tgagggaagc ggtgatcgcc gaagtatcga ctcaactatc agaggtagtt ggcgtcatcg
      481 agcgccatct cgaaccgacg ttgctggccg tacatttgta cggctccgca gtggatggcg
      541 gcctgaagcc acacagcgat attgatttgc tggttacggt gaccgtaagg cttgatgaaa
      601 caacgcggcg agctttgatc aacgaccttt tggaaacttc ggcttcccct ggagagagcg
      661 agattctccg cgctgtagaa gtcaccattg ttgtgcacga cgacatcatt ccgtggcgtt
      721 atccagctaa gcgcgaactg caatttggag aatggcagcg caatgacatt cttgcaggta
      781 tcttcgagcc agccacgatc gacattgatc tggctatctt gctgacaaaa gcaagagaac
      841 atagcgttgc cttggtaggt ccagcggcgg aggaactctt tgatccggtt cctgaacagg
      901 atctatttga ggcgctaaat gaaaccttaa cgctatggaa ctcgccgccc gactgggctg
      961 gcgatgagcg aaatgtagtg cttacgttgt cccgcatttg gtacagcgca gtaaccggca
     1021 aaatcgcgcc gaaggatgtc gctgccgact gggcaatgga gcgcctgccg gcccagtatc
     1081 agcccgtcat acttgaagct agacaggctt atcttggaca agaagaagat cgcttggcct
     1141 cgcgcgcaga tcagttggaa gaatttgtcc attacgtaaa aggcgagatc accaaggtag
     1201 tcggcaaata actgtcagac caagtttact catatatact ttagattgat ttaaaacttc
     1261 atttttaatt taaaaggatc taggtgaaga tcctttttga taatctcatg accaaaatcc
     1321 cttaacgtga gttttcgttc cactgagcgt cagaccccgt agaaaagatc aaaggatctt
     1381 cttgagatcc tttttttctg cgcgtaatct gctgcttgca aacaaaaaaa ccaccgctac
     1441 cagcggtggt ttgtttgccg gatcaagagc taccaactct ttttccgaag gtaactggct
     1501 tcagcagagc gcagatacca aatactgtcc ttctagtgta gccgtagtta ggccaccact
     1561 tcaagaactc tgtagcaccg cctacatacc tcgctctgct aatcctgtta ccagtggctg
     1621 ctgccagtgg cgataagtcg tgtcttaccg ggttggactc aagacgatag ttaccggata
     1681 aggcgcagcg gtcgggctga acggggggtt cgtgcacaca gcccagcttg gagcgaacga
     1741 cctacaccga actgagatac ctacagcgtg agctatgaga aagcgccacg cttcccgaag
     1801 ggagaaaggc ggacaggtat ccggtaagcg gcagggtcgg aacaggagag cgcacgaggg
     1861 agcttccagg gggaaacgcc tggtatcttt atagtcctgt cgggtttcgc cacctctgac
     1921 ttgagcgtcg atttttgtga tgctcgtcag gggggcggag cctatggaaa aacgccagca
     1981 acgcggcctt tttacggttc ctggcctttt gctggccttt tgctcacatg ttctttcctg
     2041 cgttatcccc tgattctgtg gataaccgta ttaccgcctt tgagtgagct gataccgctc
     2101 gccgcagccg aacgaccgag cgcagcgagt cagtgagcga ggaagcggaa gagcgcccaa
     2161 tacgcaaacc gcctctcccc gcgcgttggc cgattcatta atcactctgt ggtctcaagg
     2221 tcgcaactta aaagaattat ccatgcttga aaggcatgaa aattggatgg ttcatcatgg
     2281 acgtgtatac aaagatgata tagaaaaaga acaccgcttc aagacattca aggaaaacgt
     2341 tgagttcatc gaatctttca acaagaacgg aactcaacgt tataagctag ccgtcaataa
     2401 atatgctgat ctgaccactg aggaattcac aacatcattt atggggctcg acacttcatt
     2461 actatcccag caagaatcaa cagctacaac aacgtccttt aaatatgata gtgtgactga
     2521 agtgccgtct aacttggact ggagagagtc tggggctgtc actcaagtga aacatcaagg
     2581 tcgatgtgga tgttgctggg cgttttctgc agttggatca ctagaaggag cctacaaaat
     2641 tgcaacaggc aacttgatgg aattctctga acaggaactt ctcgattgca ccaccaacaa
     2701 ttatggctgc gagggcggac taatgactgt cgcttacgac ttcttacttc agaacaatgg
     2761 cgggggcatt accacagaga ctaactatcc ttatgaagaa gctcaaaatg tttgcaagac
     2821 cgaacaacca gcagcagtta ctatcaatgg ctacgaagtc gtaccatctg acgagtcatc
     2881 gttgttgaaa gctgtagtga atcagccagt gtccattgga atagctgcta gccaagattt
     2941 acagttttac gcgggaggaa cttatgacgg aaactgtgcc gatcaaatta accatgctgt
     3001 aacagcgata ggatatggaa ctgatgagga aggtcagaaa tattggatag tgaagaattc
     3061 atgggggagt gattggggtg aggaaggata tatgagaatt gctagagatg ttggagttga
     3121 tggtggccat tgtggcattg caaaggttgc gtcgttccct actgcttgag ctttgagacc
     3181 acgaagtggc tcttcagtg
//
