# Supplementary material for: Bioengineering secreted proteases converts divergent Rcr3 orthologs and paralogs into extracellular immune co-receptors
Source: bioRxiv preprint, doi:10.1101/2024.02.14.580413, version 2 (2024-05-23)
Supplement: Dataset S2 [file 580413_file07.zip › S2_Dataset/pJK049-010.gb]

LOCUS       pJK049-010              3199 bp    DNA     circular UNA 29-JAN-2024
DEFINITION  pL0M-nsCDS1-P0P1P2R3P4P5R6.
ACCESSION   urn.local...2csu-ecqffy2
VERSION     urn.local...2csu-ecqffy2
KEYWORDS    .
SOURCE      
  ORGANISM  .
FEATURES             Location/Qualifiers
     terminator      1..95
                     /Note="recombinase family protein terminator"
                     /note="Derived using Geneious Prime 2023.2.1 'Annotate
                     from Database' based on nucleotide similarity"
                     /label="recombinase family protein terminator"
     promoter        96..200
                     /gene="bla"
                     /note="AmpR promoter"
                     /note="Derived using Geneious Prime 2020.1.1 'Annotate
                     from Database' based on nucleotide similarity"
                     /label="bla promoter"
     CDS             201..1208
                     /name="aadA CDS"
                     /gene="aadA"
                     /product="ANT(3'')-Ia family aminoglycoside
                     nucleotidyltransferase AadA1"
                     /note="confers resistance against aminoglycosides
                     (PF01909)"
                     /transl_table=11
                     /note="Derived using Geneious Prime 2020.1.1 'Annotate
                     from Database' based on protein similarity"
                     /label="aadA CDS"
     promoter        complement(301..329)
                     /gene="intI1"
                     /note="Derived using Geneious Prime 2020.1.1 'Annotate
                     from Database' based on nucleotide similarity"
                     /label="int1 promoter"
     terminator      1212..1359
                     /Note="Beta-lactamase TEM terminator"
                     /note="Derived using Geneious Prime 2023.2.1 'Annotate
                     from Database' based on nucleotide similarity"
                     /label="bla terminator"
     terminator      complement(1361..1399)
                     /name="Tndr"
                     /note="rho independent terminator"
                     /note="Derived using Geneious Prime 2020.1.1 'Annotate
                     from Database' based on nucleotide similarity"
                     /label="Tndr"
     rep_origin      1402..1970
                     /direction="RIGHT"
                     /note="high-copy-number ColE1/pMB1/pBR322/pUC origin of 
                     replication; ori"
                     /note="Derived using Geneious Prime 2020.1.1 'Annotate
                     from Database' based on nucleotide similarity"
                     /label="ori rep origin"
     misc_RNA        1418..1970
                     /name="RNA-II"
                     /note="Derived using Geneious Prime 2020.1.1 'Annotate
                     from Database' based on nucleotide similarity"
                     /label="RNA-II"
     terminator      complement(1419..1452)
                     /name="Tndr"
                     /note="rho independent terminator"
                     /note="Derived using Geneious Prime 2020.1.1 'Annotate
                     from Database' based on nucleotide similarity"
                     /label="Tndr"
     misc_RNA        complement(1421..1528)
                     /name="RNA-I"
                     /note="Derived using Geneious Prime 2020.1.1 'Annotate
                     from Database' based on nucleotide similarity"
                     /label="RNA-I"
     regulatory      1781..2159
                     /regulatory_class="other"
                     /note="ColE1 ori"
                     /note="Derived using Geneious Prime 2020.1.1 'Annotate
                     from Database' based on nucleotide similarity"
                     /label="ColE1 ori regulatory"
     misc_feature    2057..2064
                     /note="DnaA box"
                     /note="Derived using Geneious Prime 2023.2.1 'Annotate
                     from Database' based on nucleotide similarity"
                     /label="DnaA box"
     misc_feature    2090..2153
                     /name="L-strand Y effector site"
                     /note="L-strand Y effector site"
                     /note="Derived using Geneious Prime 2020.1.1 'Annotate
                     from Database' based on nucleotide similarity"
                     /label="L-strand Y effector site"
     CDS             <2222..>2524
                     /gene="pip1"
                     /product="phytophthora-inhibited protease 1"
                     /protein_id="ABG23376.1"
                     /db_xref="GI:108937128"
                     /note="Derived using Geneious Prime 2020.1.1 'Annotate
                     from Database' based on nucleotide similarity"
                     /label="Pip1 pro-domain fragment CDS"
     CDS             <2525..>2605
                     /gene="pip1"
                     /product="phytophthora-inhibited protease 1"
                     /protein_id="ABG23376.1"
                     /db_xref="GI:108937128"
                     /note="Derived using Geneious Prime 2020.1.1 'Annotate
                     from Database' based on nucleotide similarity"
                     /label="Pip1 fragment 1 CDS"
     CDS             <2606..>2710
                     /gene="pip1"
                     /product="phytophthora-inhibited protease 1"
                     /protein_id="ABG23376.1"
                     /db_xref="GI:108937128"
                     /note="Derived using Geneious Prime 2020.1.1 'Annotate
                     from Database' based on nucleotide similarity"
                     /label="Pip1 fragment 2 CDS"
     CDS             <2711..>2779
                     /gene="Rcr3"
                     /note="required for Cf-2-dependent disease resistance"
                     /product="cysteine protease"
                     /protein_id="AAM19207.1"
                     /db_xref="GI:20334373"
                     /note="Derived using Geneious Prime 2020.1.1 'Annotate
                     from Database' based on nucleotide similarity"
                     /label="Rcr3pim fragment 3 CDS"
     CDS             <2780..>2899
                     /gene="pip1"
                     /product="phytophthora-inhibited protease 1"
                     /protein_id="ABG23376.1"
                     /db_xref="GI:108937128"
                     /note="Derived using Geneious Prime 2020.1.1 'Annotate
                     from Database' based on nucleotide similarity"
                     /label="Pip1 fragment 4 CDS"
     CDS             <2900..>3040
                     /gene="pip1"
                     /product="phytophthora-inhibited protease 1"
                     /protein_id="ABG23376.1"
                     /db_xref="GI:108937128"
                     /note="Derived using Geneious Prime 2020.1.1 'Annotate
                     from Database' based on nucleotide similarity"
                     /label="Pip1 fragment 5 CDS"
     CDS             <3041..3169
                     /gene="Rcr3"
                     /note="required for Cf-2-dependent disease resistance"
                     /product="cysteine protease"
                     /protein_id="AAM19207.1"
                     /db_xref="GI:20334373"
                     /note="Derived using Geneious Prime 2020.1.1 'Annotate
                     from Database' based on nucleotide similarity"
                     /label="Rcr3pim fragment 6 CDS"
ORIGIN      
        1 gacgaaaggg cctcgtgata cgcctatttt tataggttaa tgtcatgata ataatggttt
       61 cttagacgtc aggtggcact tttcggggaa atgtgcgcgg aacccctatt tgtttatttt
      121 tctaaataca ttcaaatatg tatccgctca tgagacaata accctgataa atgcttcaat
      181 aatattgaaa aaggaagagt atgcgctcac gcaactggtc cagaaccttg accgaacgca
      241 gcggtggtaa cggcgcagtg gcggttttca tggcttgtta tgactgtttt tttggggtac
      301 agtctatgcc tcgggcatcc aagcagcaag cgcgttacgc cgtgggtcga tgtttgatgt
      361 tatggagcag caacgatgtt acgcagcagg gcagtcgccc taaaacaaag ttaaacatca
      421 tgagggaagc ggtgatcgcc gaagtatcga ctcaactatc agaggtagtt ggcgtcatcg
      481 agcgccatct cgaaccgacg ttgctggccg tacatttgta cggctccgca gtggatggcg
      541 gcctgaagcc acacagcgat attgatttgc tggttacggt gaccgtaagg cttgatgaaa
      601 caacgcggcg agctttgatc aacgaccttt tggaaacttc ggcttcccct ggagagagcg
      661 agattctccg cgctgtagaa gtcaccattg ttgtgcacga cgacatcatt ccgtggcgtt
      721 atccagctaa gcgcgaactg caatttggag aatggcagcg caatgacatt cttgcaggta
      781 tcttcgagcc agccacgatc gacattgatc tggctatctt gctgacaaaa gcaagagaac
      841 atagcgttgc cttggtaggt ccagcggcgg aggaactctt tgatccggtt cctgaacagg
      901 atctatttga ggcgctaaat gaaaccttaa cgctatggaa ctcgccgccc gactgggctg
      961 gcgatgagcg aaatgtagtg cttacgttgt cccgcatttg gtacagcgca gtaaccggca
     1021 aaatcgcgcc gaaggatgtc gctgccgact gggcaatgga gcgcctgccg gcccagtatc
     1081 agcccgtcat acttgaagct agacaggctt atcttggaca agaagaagat cgcttggcct
     1141 cgcgcgcaga tcagttggaa gaatttgtcc attacgtaaa aggcgagatc accaaggtag
     1201 tcggcaaata actgtcagac caagtttact catatatact ttagattgat ttaaaacttc
     1261 atttttaatt taaaaggatc taggtgaaga tcctttttga taatctcatg accaaaatcc
     1321 cttaacgtga gttttcgttc cactgagcgt cagaccccgt agaaaagatc aaaggatctt
     1381 cttgagatcc tttttttctg cgcgtaatct gctgcttgca aacaaaaaaa ccaccgctac
     1441 cagcggtggt ttgtttgccg gatcaagagc taccaactct ttttccgaag gtaactggct
     1501 tcagcagagc gcagatacca aatactgtcc ttctagtgta gccgtagtta ggccaccact
     1561 tcaagaactc tgtagcaccg cctacatacc tcgctctgct aatcctgtta ccagtggctg
     1621 ctgccagtgg cgataagtcg tgtcttaccg ggttggactc aagacgatag ttaccggata
     1681 aggcgcagcg gtcgggctga acggggggtt cgtgcacaca gcccagcttg gagcgaacga
     1741 cctacaccga actgagatac ctacagcgtg agctatgaga aagcgccacg cttcccgaag
     1801 ggagaaaggc ggacaggtat ccggtaagcg gcagggtcgg aacaggagag cgcacgaggg
     1861 agcttccagg gggaaacgcc tggtatcttt atagtcctgt cgggtttcgc cacctctgac
     1921 ttgagcgtcg atttttgtga tgctcgtcag gggggcggag cctatggaaa aacgccagca
     1981 acgcggcctt tttacggttc ctggcctttt gctggccttt tgctcacatg ttctttcctg
     2041 cgttatcccc tgattctgtg gataaccgta ttaccgcctt tgagtgagct gataccgctc
     2101 gccgcagccg aacgaccgag cgcagcgagt cagtgagcga ggaagcggaa gagcgcccaa
     2161 tacgcaaacc gcctctcccc gcgcgttggc cgattcatta atcactctgt ggtctcaagg
     2221 tcgcaactta aaagaattat ccatgcttga aaggcatgaa aattggatgg ttcatcatgg
     2281 acgtgtatac aaagatgata tagaaaaaga acaccgcttc aagacattca aggaaaacgt
     2341 tgagttcatc gaatctttca acaagaacgg aactcaacgt tataagctag ccgtcaataa
     2401 atatgctgat ctgaccactg aggaattcac aacatcattt atggggctcg acacttcatt
     2461 actatcccag caagaatcaa cagctacaac aacgtccttt aaatatgata gtgtgactga
     2521 agtgccgaat agcatggact ggagaaagag agggagtgtc acaggagtca aggatcaagg
     2581 tgtatgtgga tgttgttggg cattttctgc ggccgcggct atagaaggag catatcaaat
     2641 tgcaaacaac gaactaatct ctctttcaga gcaacaacta ttggattgct ctacgcagaa
     2701 caaaggctgc aacggaggtt taatgacgaa tgcattcgat tttatcatag aaaatggtgg
     2761 aatttcaagg gaatcagact atccttatga agaagctcaa aatgtttgca agaccgaaca
     2821 accagcagca gttactatca atggctacga agtcgtacca tctgacgagt catcgttgtt
     2881 gaaagctgta gtgaatcagc ctatttctgt tggtattgcg gctaacgatg agtttcatat
     2941 gtacggaagt ggaatatatg atggaagttg taattctaga ctgaatcatg cagtgacagt
     3001 tataggttat gggacaagtg aagaagatgg tacaaaatat tggttgttga agaattcatg
     3061 gggaacaagt tggggcgaga atgggtttat gaaaattata agagattctg gggatccttc
     3121 aggtctttgt gatatcgcaa agatgtcatc ttatccaaac atagcatgag ctttgagacc
     3181 acgaagtggc tcttcagtg
//
