# Supplementary material for: Bioengineering secreted proteases converts divergent Rcr3 orthologs and paralogs into extracellular immune co-receptors
Source: bioRxiv preprint, doi:10.1101/2024.02.14.580413, version 2 (2024-05-23)
Supplement: Dataset S2 [file 580413_file07.zip › S2_Dataset/pJK049-041.gb]

LOCUS       pJK049-041              3196 bp    DNA     circular UNA 29-JAN-2024
DEFINITION  pL0M-nsCDS1-P0R1P2R3P4P5P6.
ACCESSION   urn.local...2ctb-ecqffy5
VERSION     urn.local...2ctb-ecqffy5
KEYWORDS    .
SOURCE      
  ORGANISM  .
FEATURES             Location/Qualifiers
     terminator      1..95
                     /Note="recombinase family protein terminator"
                     /note="Derived using Geneious Prime 2023.2.1 'Annotate
                     from Database' based on nucleotide similarity"
                     /label="recombinase family protein terminator"
     promoter        96..200
                     /gene="bla"
                     /note="AmpR promoter"
                     /note="Derived using Geneious Prime 2020.1.1 'Annotate
                     from Database' based on nucleotide similarity"
                     /label="bla promoter"
     CDS             201..1208
                     /name="aadA CDS"
                     /gene="aadA"
                     /product="ANT(3'')-Ia family aminoglycoside
                     nucleotidyltransferase AadA1"
                     /note="confers resistance against aminoglycosides
                     (PF01909)"
                     /transl_table=11
                     /note="Derived using Geneious Prime 2020.1.1 'Annotate
                     from Database' based on protein similarity"
                     /label="aadA CDS"
     promoter        complement(301..329)
                     /gene="intI1"
                     /note="Derived using Geneious Prime 2020.1.1 'Annotate
                     from Database' based on nucleotide similarity"
                     /label="int1 promoter"
     terminator      1212..1359
                     /Note="Beta-lactamase TEM terminator"
                     /note="Derived using Geneious Prime 2023.2.1 'Annotate
                     from Database' based on nucleotide similarity"
                     /label="bla terminator"
     terminator      complement(1361..1399)
                     /name="Tndr"
                     /note="rho independent terminator"
                     /note="Derived using Geneious Prime 2020.1.1 'Annotate
                     from Database' based on nucleotide similarity"
                     /label="Tndr"
     rep_origin      1402..1970
                     /direction="RIGHT"
                     /note="high-copy-number ColE1/pMB1/pBR322/pUC origin of 
                     replication; ori"
                     /note="Derived using Geneious Prime 2020.1.1 'Annotate
                     from Database' based on nucleotide similarity"
                     /label="ori rep origin"
     misc_RNA        1418..1970
                     /name="RNA-II"
                     /note="Derived using Geneious Prime 2020.1.1 'Annotate
                     from Database' based on nucleotide similarity"
                     /label="RNA-II"
     terminator      complement(1419..1452)
                     /name="Tndr"
                     /note="rho independent terminator"
                     /note="Derived using Geneious Prime 2020.1.1 'Annotate
                     from Database' based on nucleotide similarity"
                     /label="Tndr"
     misc_RNA        complement(1421..1528)
                     /name="RNA-I"
                     /note="Derived using Geneious Prime 2020.1.1 'Annotate
                     from Database' based on nucleotide similarity"
                     /label="RNA-I"
     regulatory      1781..2159
                     /regulatory_class="other"
                     /note="ColE1 ori"
                     /note="Derived using Geneious Prime 2020.1.1 'Annotate
                     from Database' based on nucleotide similarity"
                     /label="ColE1 ori regulatory"
     misc_feature    2057..2064
                     /note="DnaA box"
                     /note="Derived using Geneious Prime 2023.2.1 'Annotate
                     from Database' based on nucleotide similarity"
                     /label="DnaA box"
     misc_feature    2090..2153
                     /name="L-strand Y effector site"
                     /note="L-strand Y effector site"
                     /note="Derived using Geneious Prime 2020.1.1 'Annotate
                     from Database' based on nucleotide similarity"
                     /label="L-strand Y effector site"
     CDS             <2222..>2524
                     /gene="pip1"
                     /product="phytophthora-inhibited protease 1"
                     /protein_id="ABG23376.1"
                     /db_xref="GI:108937128"
                     /note="Derived using Geneious Prime 2020.1.1 'Annotate
                     from Database' based on nucleotide similarity"
                     /label="Pip1 pro-domain fragment CDS"
     CDS             <2525..>2605
                     /gene="Rcr3"
                     /note="required for Cf-2-dependent disease resistance"
                     /product="cysteine protease"
                     /protein_id="AAM19207.1"
                     /db_xref="GI:20334373"
                     /note="Derived using Geneious Prime 2020.1.1 'Annotate
                     from Database' based on nucleotide similarity"
                     /label="Rcr3pim fragment 1 CDS"
     CDS             <2606..>2710
                     /gene="pip1"
                     /product="phytophthora-inhibited protease 1"
                     /protein_id="ABG23376.1"
                     /db_xref="GI:108937128"
                     /note="Derived using Geneious Prime 2020.1.1 'Annotate
                     from Database' based on nucleotide similarity"
                     /label="Pip1 fragment 2 CDS"
     CDS             <2711..>2779
                     /gene="Rcr3"
                     /note="required for Cf-2-dependent disease resistance"
                     /product="cysteine protease"
                     /protein_id="AAM19207.1"
                     /db_xref="GI:20334373"
                     /note="Derived using Geneious Prime 2020.1.1 'Annotate
                     from Database' based on nucleotide similarity"
                     /label="Rcr3pim fragment 3 CDS"
     CDS             <2780..>2899
                     /gene="pip1"
                     /product="phytophthora-inhibited protease 1"
                     /protein_id="ABG23376.1"
                     /db_xref="GI:108937128"
                     /note="Derived using Geneious Prime 2020.1.1 'Annotate
                     from Database' based on nucleotide similarity"
                     /label="Pip1 fragment 4 CDS"
     CDS             <2900..>3040
                     /gene="pip1"
                     /product="phytophthora-inhibited protease 1"
                     /protein_id="ABG23376.1"
                     /db_xref="GI:108937128"
                     /note="Derived using Geneious Prime 2020.1.1 'Annotate
                     from Database' based on nucleotide similarity"
                     /label="Pip1 fragment 5 CDS"
     CDS             <3041..3166
                     /gene="pip1"
                     /product="phytophthora-inhibited protease 1"
                     /protein_id="ABG23376.1"
                     /db_xref="GI:108937128"
                     /note="Derived using Geneious Prime 2020.1.1 'Annotate
                     from Database' based on nucleotide similarity"
                     /label="Pip1 fragment 6 CDS"
ORIGIN      
        1 gacgaaaggg cctcgtgata cgcctatttt tataggttaa tgtcatgata ataatggttt
       61 cttagacgtc aggtggcact tttcggggaa atgtgcgcgg aacccctatt tgtttatttt
      121 tctaaataca ttcaaatatg tatccgctca tgagacaata accctgataa atgcttcaat
      181 aatattgaaa aaggaagagt atgcgctcac gcaactggtc cagaaccttg accgaacgca
      241 gcggtggtaa cggcgcagtg gcggttttca tggcttgtta tgactgtttt tttggggtac
      301 agtctatgcc tcgggcatcc aagcagcaag cgcgttacgc cgtgggtcga tgtttgatgt
      361 tatggagcag caacgatgtt acgcagcagg gcagtcgccc taaaacaaag ttaaacatca
      421 tgagggaagc ggtgatcgcc gaagtatcga ctcaactatc agaggtagtt ggcgtcatcg
      481 agcgccatct cgaaccgacg ttgctggccg tacatttgta cggctccgca gtggatggcg
      541 gcctgaagcc acacagcgat attgatttgc tggttacggt gaccgtaagg cttgatgaaa
      601 caacgcggcg agctttgatc aacgaccttt tggaaacttc ggcttcccct ggagagagcg
      661 agattctccg cgctgtagaa gtcaccattg ttgtgcacga cgacatcatt ccgtggcgtt
      721 atccagctaa gcgcgaactg caatttggag aatggcagcg caatgacatt cttgcaggta
      781 tcttcgagcc agccacgatc gacattgatc tggctatctt gctgacaaaa gcaagagaac
      841 atagcgttgc cttggtaggt ccagcggcgg aggaactctt tgatccggtt cctgaacagg
      901 atctatttga ggcgctaaat gaaaccttaa cgctatggaa ctcgccgccc gactgggctg
      961 gcgatgagcg aaatgtagtg cttacgttgt cccgcatttg gtacagcgca gtaaccggca
     1021 aaatcgcgcc gaaggatgtc gctgccgact gggcaatgga gcgcctgccg gcccagtatc
     1081 agcccgtcat acttgaagct agacaggctt atcttggaca agaagaagat cgcttggcct
     1141 cgcgcgcaga tcagttggaa gaatttgtcc attacgtaaa aggcgagatc accaaggtag
     1201 tcggcaaata actgtcagac caagtttact catatatact ttagattgat ttaaaacttc
     1261 atttttaatt taaaaggatc taggtgaaga tcctttttga taatctcatg accaaaatcc
     1321 cttaacgtga gttttcgttc cactgagcgt cagaccccgt agaaaagatc aaaggatctt
     1381 cttgagatcc tttttttctg cgcgtaatct gctgcttgca aacaaaaaaa ccaccgctac
     1441 cagcggtggt ttgtttgccg gatcaagagc taccaactct ttttccgaag gtaactggct
     1501 tcagcagagc gcagatacca aatactgtcc ttctagtgta gccgtagtta ggccaccact
     1561 tcaagaactc tgtagcaccg cctacatacc tcgctctgct aatcctgtta ccagtggctg
     1621 ctgccagtgg cgataagtcg tgtcttaccg ggttggactc aagacgatag ttaccggata
     1681 aggcgcagcg gtcgggctga acggggggtt cgtgcacaca gcccagcttg gagcgaacga
     1741 cctacaccga actgagatac ctacagcgtg agctatgaga aagcgccacg cttcccgaag
     1801 ggagaaaggc ggacaggtat ccggtaagcg gcagggtcgg aacaggagag cgcacgaggg
     1861 agcttccagg gggaaacgcc tggtatcttt atagtcctgt cgggtttcgc cacctctgac
     1921 ttgagcgtcg atttttgtga tgctcgtcag gggggcggag cctatggaaa aacgccagca
     1981 acgcggcctt tttacggttc ctggcctttt gctggccttt tgctcacatg ttctttcctg
     2041 cgttatcccc tgattctgtg gataaccgta ttaccgcctt tgagtgagct gataccgctc
     2101 gccgcagccg aacgaccgag cgcagcgagt cagtgagcga ggaagcggaa gagcgcccaa
     2161 tacgcaaacc gcctctcccc gcgcgttggc cgattcatta atcactctgt ggtctcaagg
     2221 tcgcaactta aaagaattat ccatgcttga aaggcatgaa aattggatgg ttcatcatgg
     2281 acgtgtatac aaagatgata tagaaaaaga acaccgcttc aagacattca aggaaaacgt
     2341 tgagttcatc gaatctttca acaagaacgg aactcaacgt tataagctag ccgtcaataa
     2401 atatgctgat ctgaccactg aggaattcac aacatcattt atggggctcg acacttcatt
     2461 actatcccag caagaatcaa cagctacaac aacgtccttt aaatatgata gtgtgactga
     2521 agtgccgtct aacttggact ggagagagtc tggggctgtc actcaagtga aacatcaagg
     2581 tcgatgtgga tgttgctggg cgttttctgc ggccgcggct atagaaggag catatcaaat
     2641 tgcaaacaac gaactaatct ctctttcaga gcaacaacta ttggattgct ctacgcagaa
     2701 caaaggctgc aacggaggtt taatgacgaa tgcattcgat tttatcatag aaaatggtgg
     2761 aatttcaagg gaatcagact atccttatga agaagctcaa aatgtttgca agaccgaaca
     2821 accagcagca gttactatca atggctacga agtcgtacca tctgacgagt catcgttgtt
     2881 gaaagctgta gtgaatcagc ctatttctgt tggtattgcg gctaacgatg agtttcatat
     2941 gtacggaagt ggaatatatg atggaagttg taattctaga ctgaatcatg cagtgacagt
     3001 tataggttat gggacaagtg aagaagatgg tacaaaatat tggatagtga agaattcatg
     3061 ggggagtgat tggggtgagg aaggatatat gagaattgct agagatgttg gagttgatgg
     3121 tggccattgt ggcattgcaa aggttgcgtc gttccctact gcttgagctt tgagaccacg
     3181 aagtggctct tcagtg
//
