# Supplementary material for: Bioengineering secreted proteases converts divergent Rcr3 orthologs and paralogs into extracellular immune co-receptors
Source: bioRxiv preprint, doi:10.1101/2024.02.14.580413, version 2 (2024-05-23)
Supplement: Dataset S2 [file 580413_file07.zip › S2_Dataset/pJK049-024.gb]

LOCUS       pJK049-024              3205 bp    DNA     circular UNA 29-JAN-2024
DEFINITION  pL0M-nsCDS1-P0P1R2P3R4R5R6.
ACCESSION   urn.local...2cvb-ecqffyh
VERSION     urn.local...2cvb-ecqffyh
KEYWORDS    .
SOURCE      
  ORGANISM  .
FEATURES             Location/Qualifiers
     terminator      1..95
                     /Note="recombinase family protein terminator"
                     /note="Derived using Geneious Prime 2023.2.1 'Annotate
                     from Database' based on nucleotide similarity"
                     /label="recombinase family protein terminator"
     promoter        96..200
                     /gene="bla"
                     /note="AmpR promoter"
                     /note="Derived using Geneious Prime 2020.1.1 'Annotate
                     from Database' based on nucleotide similarity"
                     /label="bla promoter"
     CDS             201..1208
                     /name="aadA CDS"
                     /gene="aadA"
                     /product="ANT(3'')-Ia family aminoglycoside
                     nucleotidyltransferase AadA1"
                     /note="confers resistance against aminoglycosides
                     (PF01909)"
                     /transl_table=11
                     /note="Derived using Geneious Prime 2020.1.1 'Annotate
                     from Database' based on protein similarity"
                     /label="aadA CDS"
     promoter        complement(301..329)
                     /gene="intI1"
                     /note="Derived using Geneious Prime 2020.1.1 'Annotate
                     from Database' based on nucleotide similarity"
                     /label="int1 promoter"
     terminator      1212..1359
                     /Note="Beta-lactamase TEM terminator"
                     /note="Derived using Geneious Prime 2023.2.1 'Annotate
                     from Database' based on nucleotide similarity"
                     /label="bla terminator"
     terminator      complement(1361..1399)
                     /name="Tndr"
                     /note="rho independent terminator"
                     /note="Derived using Geneious Prime 2020.1.1 'Annotate
                     from Database' based on nucleotide similarity"
                     /label="Tndr"
     rep_origin      1402..1970
                     /direction="RIGHT"
                     /note="high-copy-number ColE1/pMB1/pBR322/pUC origin of 
                     replication; ori"
                     /note="Derived using Geneious Prime 2020.1.1 'Annotate
                     from Database' based on nucleotide similarity"
                     /label="ori rep origin"
     misc_RNA        1418..1970
                     /name="RNA-II"
                     /note="Derived using Geneious Prime 2020.1.1 'Annotate
                     from Database' based on nucleotide similarity"
                     /label="RNA-II"
     terminator      complement(1419..1452)
                     /name="Tndr"
                     /note="rho independent terminator"
                     /note="Derived using Geneious Prime 2020.1.1 'Annotate
                     from Database' based on nucleotide similarity"
                     /label="Tndr"
     misc_RNA        complement(1421..1528)
                     /name="RNA-I"
                     /note="Derived using Geneious Prime 2020.1.1 'Annotate
                     from Database' based on nucleotide similarity"
                     /label="RNA-I"
     regulatory      1781..2159
                     /regulatory_class="other"
                     /note="ColE1 ori"
                     /note="Derived using Geneious Prime 2020.1.1 'Annotate
                     from Database' based on nucleotide similarity"
                     /label="ColE1 ori regulatory"
     misc_feature    2057..2064
                     /note="DnaA box"
                     /note="Derived using Geneious Prime 2023.2.1 'Annotate
                     from Database' based on nucleotide similarity"
                     /label="DnaA box"
     misc_feature    2090..2153
                     /name="L-strand Y effector site"
                     /note="L-strand Y effector site"
                     /note="Derived using Geneious Prime 2020.1.1 'Annotate
                     from Database' based on nucleotide similarity"
                     /label="L-strand Y effector site"
     CDS             <2222..>2524
                     /gene="pip1"
                     /product="phytophthora-inhibited protease 1"
                     /protein_id="ABG23376.1"
                     /db_xref="GI:108937128"
                     /note="Derived using Geneious Prime 2020.1.1 'Annotate
                     from Database' based on nucleotide similarity"
                     /label="Pip1 pro-domain fragment CDS"
     CDS             <2525..>2605
                     /gene="pip1"
                     /product="phytophthora-inhibited protease 1"
                     /protein_id="ABG23376.1"
                     /db_xref="GI:108937128"
                     /note="Derived using Geneious Prime 2020.1.1 'Annotate
                     from Database' based on nucleotide similarity"
                     /label="Pip1 fragment 1 CDS"
     CDS             <2606..>2710
                     /gene="Rcr3"
                     /note="required for Cf-2-dependent disease resistance"
                     /product="cysteine protease"
                     /protein_id="AAM19207.1"
                     /db_xref="GI:20334373"
                     /note="Derived using Geneious Prime 2020.1.1 'Annotate
                     from Database' based on nucleotide similarity"
                     /label="Rcr3pim fragment 2 CDS"
     CDS             <2711..>2785
                     /gene="pip1"
                     /product="phytophthora-inhibited protease 1"
                     /protein_id="ABG23376.1"
                     /db_xref="GI:108937128"
                     /note="Derived using Geneious Prime 2020.1.1 'Annotate
                     from Database' based on nucleotide similarity"
                     /label="Pip1 fragment 3 CDS"
     CDS             <2786..>2908
                     /gene="Rcr3"
                     /note="required for Cf-2-dependent disease resistance"
                     /product="cysteine protease"
                     /protein_id="AAM19207.1"
                     /db_xref="GI:20334373"
                     /note="Derived using Geneious Prime 2020.1.1 'Annotate
                     from Database' based on nucleotide similarity"
                     /label="Rcr3pim fragment 4 CDS"
     CDS             <2909..>3046
                     /gene="Rcr3"
                     /note="required for Cf-2-dependent disease resistance"
                     /product="cysteine protease"
                     /protein_id="AAM19207.1"
                     /db_xref="GI:20334373"
                     /note="Derived using Geneious Prime 2020.1.1 'Annotate
                     from Database' based on nucleotide similarity"
                     /label="Rcr3pim fragment 5 CDS"
     CDS             <3047..3175
                     /gene="Rcr3"
                     /note="required for Cf-2-dependent disease resistance"
                     /product="cysteine protease"
                     /protein_id="AAM19207.1"
                     /db_xref="GI:20334373"
                     /note="Derived using Geneious Prime 2020.1.1 'Annotate
                     from Database' based on nucleotide similarity"
                     /label="Rcr3pim fragment 6 CDS"
ORIGIN      
        1 gacgaaaggg cctcgtgata cgcctatttt tataggttaa tgtcatgata ataatggttt
       61 cttagacgtc aggtggcact tttcggggaa atgtgcgcgg aacccctatt tgtttatttt
      121 tctaaataca ttcaaatatg tatccgctca tgagacaata accctgataa atgcttcaat
      181 aatattgaaa aaggaagagt atgcgctcac gcaactggtc cagaaccttg accgaacgca
      241 gcggtggtaa cggcgcagtg gcggttttca tggcttgtta tgactgtttt tttggggtac
      301 agtctatgcc tcgggcatcc aagcagcaag cgcgttacgc cgtgggtcga tgtttgatgt
      361 tatggagcag caacgatgtt acgcagcagg gcagtcgccc taaaacaaag ttaaacatca
      421 tgagggaagc ggtgatcgcc gaagtatcga ctcaactatc agaggtagtt ggcgtcatcg
      481 agcgccatct cgaaccgacg ttgctggccg tacatttgta cggctccgca gtggatggcg
      541 gcctgaagcc acacagcgat attgatttgc tggttacggt gaccgtaagg cttgatgaaa
      601 caacgcggcg agctttgatc aacgaccttt tggaaacttc ggcttcccct ggagagagcg
      661 agattctccg cgctgtagaa gtcaccattg ttgtgcacga cgacatcatt ccgtggcgtt
      721 atccagctaa gcgcgaactg caatttggag aatggcagcg caatgacatt cttgcaggta
      781 tcttcgagcc agccacgatc gacattgatc tggctatctt gctgacaaaa gcaagagaac
      841 atagcgttgc cttggtaggt ccagcggcgg aggaactctt tgatccggtt cctgaacagg
      901 atctatttga ggcgctaaat gaaaccttaa cgctatggaa ctcgccgccc gactgggctg
      961 gcgatgagcg aaatgtagtg cttacgttgt cccgcatttg gtacagcgca gtaaccggca
     1021 aaatcgcgcc gaaggatgtc gctgccgact gggcaatgga gcgcctgccg gcccagtatc
     1081 agcccgtcat acttgaagct agacaggctt atcttggaca agaagaagat cgcttggcct
     1141 cgcgcgcaga tcagttggaa gaatttgtcc attacgtaaa aggcgagatc accaaggtag
     1201 tcggcaaata actgtcagac caagtttact catatatact ttagattgat ttaaaacttc
     1261 atttttaatt taaaaggatc taggtgaaga tcctttttga taatctcatg accaaaatcc
     1321 cttaacgtga gttttcgttc cactgagcgt cagaccccgt agaaaagatc aaaggatctt
     1381 cttgagatcc tttttttctg cgcgtaatct gctgcttgca aacaaaaaaa ccaccgctac
     1441 cagcggtggt ttgtttgccg gatcaagagc taccaactct ttttccgaag gtaactggct
     1501 tcagcagagc gcagatacca aatactgtcc ttctagtgta gccgtagtta ggccaccact
     1561 tcaagaactc tgtagcaccg cctacatacc tcgctctgct aatcctgtta ccagtggctg
     1621 ctgccagtgg cgataagtcg tgtcttaccg ggttggactc aagacgatag ttaccggata
     1681 aggcgcagcg gtcgggctga acggggggtt cgtgcacaca gcccagcttg gagcgaacga
     1741 cctacaccga actgagatac ctacagcgtg agctatgaga aagcgccacg cttcccgaag
     1801 ggagaaaggc ggacaggtat ccggtaagcg gcagggtcgg aacaggagag cgcacgaggg
     1861 agcttccagg gggaaacgcc tggtatcttt atagtcctgt cgggtttcgc cacctctgac
     1921 ttgagcgtcg atttttgtga tgctcgtcag gggggcggag cctatggaaa aacgccagca
     1981 acgcggcctt tttacggttc ctggcctttt gctggccttt tgctcacatg ttctttcctg
     2041 cgttatcccc tgattctgtg gataaccgta ttaccgcctt tgagtgagct gataccgctc
     2101 gccgcagccg aacgaccgag cgcagcgagt cagtgagcga ggaagcggaa gagcgcccaa
     2161 tacgcaaacc gcctctcccc gcgcgttggc cgattcatta atcactctgt ggtctcaagg
     2221 tcgcaactta aaagaattat ccatgcttga aaggcatgaa aattggatgg ttcatcatgg
     2281 acgtgtatac aaagatgata tagaaaaaga acaccgcttc aagacattca aggaaaacgt
     2341 tgagttcatc gaatctttca acaagaacgg aactcaacgt tataagctag ccgtcaataa
     2401 atatgctgat ctgaccactg aggaattcac aacatcattt atggggctcg acacttcatt
     2461 actatcccag caagaatcaa cagctacaac aacgtccttt aaatatgata gtgtgactga
     2521 agtgccgaat agcatggact ggagaaagag agggagtgtc acaggagtca aggatcaagg
     2581 tgtatgtgga tgttgttggg cattttctgc agttggatca ctagaaggag cctacaaaat
     2641 tgcaacaggc aacttgatgg aattctctga acaggaactt ctcgattgca ccaccaacaa
     2701 ttatggctgc gagggcggac taatgactgt cgcttacgac ttcttacttc agaacaatgg
     2761 cgggggcatt accacagaga ctaactatga atacctaggt gaacagtaca catgcagaag
     2821 ccgagagaaa acagcagcag tgcaaataag tagttataaa gtcgtgcctg aaggtgaaac
     2881 atcactatta caagccgtaa ctaaacagcc agtgtccatt ggaatagctg ctagccaaga
     2941 tttacagttt tacgcgggag gaacttatga cggaaactgt gccgatcaaa ttaaccatgc
     3001 tgtaacagcg ataggatatg gaactgatga ggaaggtcag aaatattggt tgttgaagaa
     3061 ttcatgggga acaagttggg gcgagaatgg gtttatgaaa attataagag attctgggga
     3121 tccttcaggt ctttgtgata tcgcaaagat gtcatcttat ccaaacatag catgagcttt
     3181 gagaccacga agtggctctt cagtg
//
