# Supplementary material for: Bioengineering secreted proteases converts divergent Rcr3 orthologs and paralogs into extracellular immune co-receptors
Source: bioRxiv preprint, doi:10.1101/2024.02.14.580413, version 2 (2024-05-23)
Supplement: Dataset S2 [file 580413_file07.zip › S2_Dataset/pJK275-03.gb]

LOCUS       pJK275-03               3196 bp    DNA     circular UNA 29-JAN-2024
DEFINITION  pL0M-nsCDS1-P0P1P2P3Improved-3_R5R6.
ACCESSION   urn.local...2cu7-ecqffya
VERSION     urn.local...2cu7-ecqffya
KEYWORDS    .
SOURCE      
  ORGANISM  .
FEATURES             Location/Qualifiers
     terminator      1..95
                     /Note="recombinase family protein terminator"
                     /note="Derived using Geneious Prime 2023.2.1 'Annotate
                     from Database' based on nucleotide similarity"
                     /label="recombinase family protein terminator"
     promoter        96..200
                     /gene="bla"
                     /note="AmpR promoter"
                     /note="Derived using Geneious Prime 2020.1.1 'Annotate
                     from Database' based on nucleotide similarity"
                     /label="bla promoter"
     CDS             201..1208
                     /name="aadA CDS"
                     /gene="aadA"
                     /product="ANT(3'')-Ia family aminoglycoside
                     nucleotidyltransferase AadA1"
                     /note="confers resistance against aminoglycosides
                     (PF01909)"
                     /transl_table=11
                     /note="Derived using Geneious Prime 2020.1.1 'Annotate
                     from Database' based on protein similarity"
                     /label="aadA CDS"
     promoter        complement(301..329)
                     /gene="intI1"
                     /note="Derived using Geneious Prime 2020.1.1 'Annotate
                     from Database' based on nucleotide similarity"
                     /label="int1 promoter"
     terminator      1212..1359
                     /Note="Beta-lactamase TEM terminator"
                     /note="Derived using Geneious Prime 2023.2.1 'Annotate
                     from Database' based on nucleotide similarity"
                     /label="bla terminator"
     terminator      complement(1361..1399)
                     /name="Tndr"
                     /note="rho independent terminator"
                     /note="Derived using Geneious Prime 2020.1.1 'Annotate
                     from Database' based on nucleotide similarity"
                     /label="Tndr"
     rep_origin      1402..1970
                     /direction="RIGHT"
                     /note="high-copy-number ColE1/pMB1/pBR322/pUC origin of 
                     replication; ori"
                     /note="Derived using Geneious Prime 2020.1.1 'Annotate
                     from Database' based on nucleotide similarity"
                     /label="ori rep origin"
     misc_RNA        1418..1970
                     /name="RNA-II"
                     /note="Derived using Geneious Prime 2020.1.1 'Annotate
                     from Database' based on nucleotide similarity"
                     /label="RNA-II"
     terminator      complement(1419..1452)
                     /name="Tndr"
                     /note="rho independent terminator"
                     /note="Derived using Geneious Prime 2020.1.1 'Annotate
                     from Database' based on nucleotide similarity"
                     /label="Tndr"
     misc_RNA        complement(1421..1528)
                     /name="RNA-I"
                     /note="Derived using Geneious Prime 2020.1.1 'Annotate
                     from Database' based on nucleotide similarity"
                     /label="RNA-I"
     regulatory      1781..2159
                     /regulatory_class="other"
                     /note="ColE1 ori"
                     /note="Derived using Geneious Prime 2020.1.1 'Annotate
                     from Database' based on nucleotide similarity"
                     /label="ColE1 ori regulatory"
     misc_feature    2090..2153
                     /name="L-strand Y effector site"
                     /note="L-strand Y effector site"
                     /note="Derived using Geneious Prime 2020.1.1 'Annotate
                     from Database' based on nucleotide similarity"
                     /label="L-strand Y effector site"
     CDS             <2222..>2710
                     /gene="pip1"
                     /product="phytophthora-inhibited protease 1"
                     /protein_id="ABG23376.1"
                     /db_xref="GI:108937128"
                     /note="Derived using Geneious Prime 2020.1.1 'Annotate
                     from Database' based on nucleotide similarity"
                     /label="Pip1 pro-domain and fragment 1 and 2 CDS"
     CDS             <2711..>2779
                     /gene="pip1"
                     /product="phytophthora-inhibited protease 1"
                     /protein_id="ABG23376.1"
                     /db_xref="GI:108937128"
                     /note="Derived using Geneious Prime 2020.1.1 'Annotate
                     from Database' based on nucleotide similarity"
                     /label="Pip1 fragment 3 CDS"
     mutation        2747..2749
                     /label="L"
     mutation        2750..2752
                     /label="Q"
     mutation        2765..2767
                     /label="T"
     mutation        2774..2776
                     /label="T"
     mutation        2777..2779
                     /label="N"
     CDS             <2780..>2899
                     /gene="pip1"
                     /product="phytophthora-inhibited protease 1"
                     /protein_id="ABG23376.1"
                     /db_xref="GI:108937128"
                     /note="Derived using Geneious Prime 2020.1.1 'Annotate
                     from Database' based on nucleotide similarity"
                     /label="Pip1 fragment 4 CDS"
     CDS             <2900..>3037
                     /gene="Rcr3"
                     /note="required for Cf-2-dependent disease resistance"
                     /product="cysteine protease"
                     /protein_id="AAM19207.1"
                     /db_xref="GI:20334373"
                     /note="Derived using Geneious Prime 2020.1.1 'Annotate
                     from Database' based on nucleotide similarity"
                     /label="Rcr3pim fragment 5 CDS"
     CDS             <3038..3166
                     /gene="Rcr3"
                     /note="required for Cf-2-dependent disease resistance"
                     /product="cysteine protease"
                     /protein_id="AAM19207.1"
                     /db_xref="GI:20334373"
                     /note="Derived using Geneious Prime 2020.1.1 'Annotate
                     from Database' based on nucleotide similarity"
                     /label="Rcr3pim fragment 6 CDS"
ORIGIN      
        1 gacgaaaggg cctcgtgata cgcctatttt tataggttaa tgtcatgata ataatggttt
       61 cttagacgtc aggtggcact tttcggggaa atgtgcgcgg aacccctatt tgtttatttt
      121 tctaaataca ttcaaatatg tatccgctca tgagacaata accctgataa atgcttcaat
      181 aatattgaaa aaggaagagt atgcgctcac gcaactggtc cagaaccttg accgaacgca
      241 gcggtggtaa cggcgcagtg gcggttttca tggcttgtta tgactgtttt tttggggtac
      301 agtctatgcc tcgggcatcc aagcagcaag cgcgttacgc cgtgggtcga tgtttgatgt
      361 tatggagcag caacgatgtt acgcagcagg gcagtcgccc taaaacaaag ttaaacatca
      421 tgagggaagc ggtgatcgcc gaagtatcga ctcaactatc agaggtagtt ggcgtcatcg
      481 agcgccatct cgaaccgacg ttgctggccg tacatttgta cggctccgca gtggatggcg
      541 gcctgaagcc acacagcgat attgatttgc tggttacggt gaccgtaagg cttgatgaaa
      601 caacgcggcg agctttgatc aacgaccttt tggaaacttc ggcttcccct ggagagagcg
      661 agattctccg cgctgtagaa gtcaccattg ttgtgcacga cgacatcatt ccgtggcgtt
      721 atccagctaa gcgcgaactg caatttggag aatggcagcg caatgacatt cttgcaggta
      781 tcttcgagcc agccacgatc gacattgatc tggctatctt gctgacaaaa gcaagagaac
      841 atagcgttgc cttggtaggt ccagcggcgg aggaactctt tgatccggtt cctgaacagg
      901 atctatttga ggcgctaaat gaaaccttaa cgctatggaa ctcgccgccc gactgggctg
      961 gcgatgagcg aaatgtagtg cttacgttgt cccgcatttg gtacagcgca gtaaccggca
     1021 aaatcgcgcc gaaggatgtc gctgccgact gggcaatgga gcgcctgccg gcccagtatc
     1081 agcccgtcat acttgaagct agacaggctt atcttggaca agaagaagat cgcttggcct
     1141 cgcgcgcaga tcagttggaa gaatttgtcc attacgtaaa aggcgagatc accaaggtag
     1201 tcggcaaata actgtcagac caagtttact catatatact ttagattgat ttaaaacttc
     1261 atttttaatt taaaaggatc taggtgaaga tcctttttga taatctcatg accaaaatcc
     1321 cttaacgtga gttttcgttc cactgagcgt cagaccccgt agaaaagatc aaaggatctt
     1381 cttgagatcc tttttttctg cgcgtaatct gctgcttgca aacaaaaaaa ccaccgctac
     1441 cagcggtggt ttgtttgccg gatcaagagc taccaactct ttttccgaag gtaactggct
     1501 tcagcagagc gcagatacca aatactgtcc ttctagtgta gccgtagtta ggccaccact
     1561 tcaagaactc tgtagcaccg cctacatacc tcgctctgct aatcctgtta ccagtggctg
     1621 ctgccagtgg cgataagtcg tgtcttaccg ggttggactc aagacgatag ttaccggata
     1681 aggcgcagcg gtcgggctga acggggggtt cgtgcacaca gcccagcttg gagcgaacga
     1741 cctacaccga actgagatac ctacagcgtg agctatgaga aagcgccacg cttcccgaag
     1801 ggagaaaggc ggacaggtat ccggtaagcg gcagggtcgg aacaggagag cgcacgaggg
     1861 agcttccagg gggaaacgcc tggtatcttt atagtcctgt cgggtttcgc cacctctgac
     1921 ttgagcgtcg atttttgtga tgctcgtcag gggggcggag cctatggaaa aacgccagca
     1981 acgcggcctt tttacggttc ctggcctttt gctggccttt tgctcacatg ttctttcctg
     2041 cgttatcccc tgattctgtg gataaccgta ttaccgcctt tgagtgagct gataccgctc
     2101 gccgcagccg aacgaccgag cgcagcgagt cagtgagcga ggaagcggaa gagcgcccaa
     2161 tacgcaaacc gcctctcccc gcgcgttggc cgattcatta atcactctgt ggtctcaagg
     2221 tcgcaactta aaagaattat ccatgcttga aaggcatgaa aattggatgg ttcatcatgg
     2281 acgtgtatac aaagatgata tagaaaaaga acaccgcttc aagacattca aggaaaacgt
     2341 tgagttcatc gaatctttca acaagaacgg aactcaacgt tataagctag ccgtcaataa
     2401 atatgctgat ctgaccactg aggaattcac aacatcattt atggggctcg acacttcatt
     2461 actatcccag caagaatcaa cagctacaac aacgtccttt aaatatgata gtgtgactga
     2521 agtgccgaat agcatggact ggagaaagag agggagtgtc acaggagtca aggatcaagg
     2581 tgtatgtgga tgttgttggg cattttctgc ggccgcggct atagaaggag catatcaaat
     2641 tgcaaacaac gaactaatct ctctttcaga gcaacaacta ttggattgct ctacgcagaa
     2701 caaaggctgc gagggcggac taatgactgt tgcttacgac ttcttaattg aaaacggcgg
     2761 catttctaca gagtctgact atccttatga agaagctcaa aatgtttgca agaccgaaca
     2821 accagcagca gttactatca atggctacga agtcgtacca tctgacgagt catcgttgtt
     2881 gaaagctgta gtgaatcagc cagtgtccat tggaatagct gctagccaag atttacagtt
     2941 ttacgcggga ggaacttatg acggaaactg tgccgatcaa attaaccatg ctgtaacagc
     3001 gataggatat ggaactgatg aggaaggtca gaaatattgg ttgttgaaga attcatgggg
     3061 aacaagttgg ggcgagaatg ggtttatgaa aattataaga gattctgggg atccttcagg
     3121 tctttgtgat atcgcaaaga tgtcatctta tccaaacata gcatgagctt tgagaccacg
     3181 aagtggctct tcagtg
//
