# Supplementary material for: Bioengineering secreted proteases converts divergent Rcr3 orthologs and paralogs into extracellular immune co-receptors
Source: bioRxiv preprint, doi:10.1101/2024.02.14.580413, version 2 (2024-05-23)
Supplement: Dataset S2 [file 580413_file07.zip › S2_Dataset/pJK100-050.gb]

LOCUS       pJK100-050              7159 bp    DNA     circular UNA 29-JAN-2024
DEFINITION  pL2M-2x35S::NtPR1a-P0R1R2P3P4P5R6.
ACCESSION   urn.local...2crs-ecqffxv
VERSION     urn.local...2crs-ecqffxv
KEYWORDS    .
SOURCE      
  ORGANISM  .
FEATURES             Location/Qualifiers
     misc_feature    1..2785
                     /note="pVS1ori short"
                     /note="Derived using Geneious Prime 2023.1.2 'Annotate
                     from Database' based on nucleotide similarity"
                     /label="pVS1ori short"
     CDS             193..822
                     /note="StaA; similar to IncC2"
                     /codon_start=1
                     /transl_table=11
                     /product="pVS1 partitioning protein"
                     /protein_id="AAD19678.1"
                     /db_xref="GI:4378781"
                     /note="Derived using Geneious Prime 2023.1.2 'Annotate
                     from Database' based on protein similarity"
                     /label="pVS1 partitioning protein CDS"
     CDS             843..1058
                     /note="ORF3; not required for stable maintenance"
                     /codon_start=1
                     /transl_table=11
                     /product="hypothetical protein"
                     /protein_id="AAD19679.1"
                     /db_xref="GI:4378782"
                     /note="Derived using Geneious Prime 2023.1.2 'Annotate
                     from Database' based on protein similarity"
                     /label="hypothetical protein CDS"
     misc_feature    1089..1101
                     /name="KorB box"
                     /note="KorB box"
                     /note="Derived using Geneious Prime 2023.1.2 'Annotate
                     from Database' based on nucleotide similarity"
                     /label="KorB box"
     CDS             1217..2323
                     /note="RepA"
                     /transl_table=11
                     /product="pVS1 replication protein"
                     /protein_id="AAD19680.1"
                     /db_xref="GI:4378783"
                     /note="Derived using Geneious Prime 2023.1.2 'Annotate
                     from Database' based on protein similarity"
                     /label="pVS1 replication protein CDS"
     rep_origin      2389..2583
                     /note="pVS1 origin of replication"
                     /note="Derived using Geneious Prime 2023.1.2 'Annotate
                     from Database' based on nucleotide similarity"
                     /label="pVS1 origin of replication rep origin"
     misc_feature    2389..2396
                     /note="DnaA box"
                     /note="Derived using Geneious Prime 2023.1.2 'Annotate
                     from Database' based on nucleotide similarity"
                     /label="DnaA box"
     repeat_region   2400..2483
                     /note="21 bp repeats"
                     /rpt_type="direct"
                     /note="Derived using Geneious Prime 2023.1.2 'Annotate
                     from Database' based on nucleotide similarity"
                     /label="21 bp repeats repeat region"
     misc_feature    2484..2575
                     /note="AT-rich region"
                     /note="Derived using Geneious Prime 2023.1.2 'Annotate
                     from Database' based on nucleotide similarity"
                     /label="AT-rich region"
     misc_feature    2576..2583
                     /note="DnaA box"
                     /note="Derived using Geneious Prime 2023.1.2 'Annotate
                     from Database' based on nucleotide similarity"
                     /label="DnaA box"
     promoter        2791..2895
                     /gene="bla"
                     /note="AmpR promoter"
                     /note="Derived using Geneious Prime 2023.1.2 'Annotate
                     from Database' based on nucleotide similarity"
                     /label="bla promoter"
     CDS             2896..3690
                     /gene="aphA"
                     /function="kanamycin resistance"
                     /codon_start=1
                     /transl_table=11
                     /product="aminoglycoside 3'-phosphotransferase"
                     /protein_id="ADZ30886.1"
                     /db_xref="GI:325559604"
                     /note="Derived using Geneious Prime 2023.1.2 'Annotate
                     from Database' based on protein similarity"
                     /label="aphA CDS"
     terminator      3691..3838
                     /Note="Beta-lactamase TEM terminator"
                     /note="Derived using Geneious Prime 2023.1.2 'Annotate
                     from Database' based on nucleotide similarity"
                     /label="bla terminator"
     terminator      complement(3840..3878)
                     /name="Tndr"
                     /note="rho independent terminator"
                     /note="Derived using Geneious Prime 2023.1.2 'Annotate
                     from Database' based on nucleotide similarity"
                     /label="Tndr"
     rep_origin      3881..4449
                     /direction="RIGHT"
                     /note="high-copy-number ColE1/pMB1/pBR322/pUC origin of 
                     replication; ori"
                     /note="Derived using Geneious Prime 2023.1.2 'Annotate
                     from Database' based on nucleotide similarity"
                     /label="ori rep origin"
     misc_RNA        3897..4449
                     /name="RNA-II"
                     /note="Derived using Geneious Prime 2023.1.2 'Annotate
                     from Database' based on nucleotide similarity"
                     /label="RNA-II"
     terminator      complement(3898..3931)
                     /name="Tndr"
                     /note="rho independent terminator"
                     /note="Derived using Geneious Prime 2023.1.2 'Annotate
                     from Database' based on nucleotide similarity"
                     /label="Tndr"
     misc_RNA        complement(3900..4007)
                     /name="RNA-I"
                     /note="Derived using Geneious Prime 2023.1.2 'Annotate
                     from Database' based on nucleotide similarity"
                     /label="RNA-I"
     misc_feature    4516..4662
                     /note="LB; left border. Identical to sequence near
                     agrocinopine synthase on Agrobacterium tumefaciens strain
                     1D1460 plasmid pTi1D1460 (CP032929 nucleotides 161,573 -
                     161,719). "
                     /note="Derived using Geneious Prime 2023.1.2 'Annotate
                     from Database' based on nucleotide similarity"
                     /label="LB; left border"
     misc_feature    4585..4609
                     /note="T-DNA left border sequence (Thole et al., (2007)
                     Plant Physiol 145:1211-1219)"
                     /note="Derived using Geneious Prime 2023.1.2 'Annotate
                     from Database' based on nucleotide similarity"
                     /label="misc"
     promoter        4700..5443
                     /note="Double CaMV 35S"
                     /note="Derived using Geneious Prime 2023.1.2 'Annotate
                     from Database' based on nucleotide similarity"
                     /label="2x35S pro (Plant Parts Kit)"
     misc_feature    5476..5530
                     /note="TMV Omega; translational enhancer from the tobacco
                     mosaic virus 5'-leader sequence (Gallie et al., 1988)"
                     /note="Derived using Geneious Prime 2023.1.2 'Annotate
                     from Database' based on nucleotide similarity"
                     /label="TMV Omega (Plant parts kit)"
     sig_peptide     5538..5627
                     /peptide="MGFVLFSQLPSFLLVSTLLLFLVISHSCRA"
                     /note="Derived using Geneious Prime 2023.1.2 'Annotate
                     from Database' based on protein similarity"
                     /label="signal peptide"
     CDS             5538..5627
                     /codon_start=1
                     /transl_table=1
                     /note="Nicotiana tabacum PR1a signal peptide (AA 1 to 30)"
                     /note="Derived using Geneious Prime 2023.1.2 'Annotate
                     from Database' based on protein similarity"
                     /label="NtPR1a SP CDS"
     CDS             join(5628,5818..5822)
                     /label="linker CDS"
     intron          5629..5817
                     /Note="Portable intron (PIV2 aka IV2)"
                     /note="Derived using Geneious Prime 2023.1.2 'Annotate
                     from Database' based on nucleotide similarity"
                     /label="PIV2"
     CDS             <5823..>6125
                     /gene="pip1"
                     /product="phytophthora-inhibited protease 1"
                     /protein_id="ABG23376.1"
                     /db_xref="GI:108937128"
                     /note="Derived using Geneious Prime 2020.1.1 'Annotate
                     from Database' based on nucleotide similarity"
                     /label="Pip1 pro-domain fragment CDS"
     CDS             <6126..>6206
                     /gene="Rcr3"
                     /note="required for Cf-2-dependent disease resistance"
                     /product="cysteine protease"
                     /protein_id="AAM19207.1"
                     /db_xref="GI:20334373"
                     /note="Derived using Geneious Prime 2020.1.1 'Annotate
                     from Database' based on nucleotide similarity"
                     /label="Rcr3pim fragment 1 CDS"
     CDS             <6207..>6311
                     /gene="Rcr3"
                     /note="required for Cf-2-dependent disease resistance"
                     /product="cysteine protease"
                     /protein_id="AAM19207.1"
                     /db_xref="GI:20334373"
                     /note="Derived using Geneious Prime 2020.1.1 'Annotate
                     from Database' based on nucleotide similarity"
                     /label="Rcr3pim fragment 2 CDS"
     CDS             <6312..>6386
                     /gene="pip1"
                     /product="phytophthora-inhibited protease 1"
                     /protein_id="ABG23376.1"
                     /db_xref="GI:108937128"
                     /note="Derived using Geneious Prime 2020.1.1 'Annotate
                     from Database' based on nucleotide similarity"
                     /label="Pip1 fragment 3 CDS"
     CDS             <6387..>6506
                     /gene="pip1"
                     /product="phytophthora-inhibited protease 1"
                     /protein_id="ABG23376.1"
                     /db_xref="GI:108937128"
                     /note="Derived using Geneious Prime 2020.1.1 'Annotate
                     from Database' based on nucleotide similarity"
                     /label="Pip1 fragment 4 CDS"
     CDS             <6507..>6647
                     /gene="pip1"
                     /product="phytophthora-inhibited protease 1"
                     /protein_id="ABG23376.1"
                     /db_xref="GI:108937128"
                     /note="Derived using Geneious Prime 2020.1.1 'Annotate
                     from Database' based on nucleotide similarity"
                     /label="Pip1 fragment 5 CDS"
     CDS             <6648..6776
                     /gene="Rcr3"
                     /note="required for Cf-2-dependent disease resistance"
                     /product="cysteine protease"
                     /protein_id="AAM19207.1"
                     /db_xref="GI:20334373"
                     /note="Derived using Geneious Prime 2020.1.1 'Annotate
                     from Database' based on nucleotide similarity"
                     /label="Rcr3pim fragment 6 CDS"
     terminator      6781..6984
                     /note="CaMV poly(A) signal; cauliflower mosaic virus
                     polyadenylation signal"
                     /note="Plant parts kit"
                     /note="Derived using Geneious Prime 2023.1.2 'Annotate
                     from Database' based on nucleotide similarity"
                     /label="35S terminator"
     misc_feature    complement(7030..7155)
                     /note="RB; Right border. Identical to sequence near
                     D-nopaline dehydrogenase on Agrobacterium tumefaciens
                     strain 1D1460 plasmid pTi1D1460. Partial RB overdrive
                     sequence (CP032929 nucleotides 186,435 - 186,560)."
                     /label="RB partial overdrive sequence"
     misc_feature    7048..7072
                     /note="T-DNA right border sequence (Thole et al., (2007)
                     Plant Physiol 145:1211-1219)"
                     /note="Derived using Geneious Prime 2023.1.2 'Annotate
                     from Database' based on nucleotide similarity"
                     /label="misc"
ORIGIN      
        1 cgtgcggctg catgaaatcc tggccggttt gtctgatgcc aagctggcgg cctggccggc
       61 cagcttggcc gctgaagaaa ccgagcgccg ccgtctaaaa aggtgatgtg tatttgagta
      121 aaacagcttg cgtcatgcgg tcgctgcgta tatgatgcga tgagtaaata aacaaatacg
      181 caaggggaac gcatgaaggt tatcgctgta cttaaccaga aaggcgggtc aggcaagacg
      241 accatcgcaa cccatctagc ccgcgccctg caactcgccg gggccgatgt tctgttagtc
      301 gattccgatc cccagggcag tgcccgcgat tgggcggccg tgcgggaaga tcaaccgcta
      361 accgttgtcg gcatcgaccg cccgacgatt gaccgcgacg tgaaggccat cggccggcgc
      421 gacttcgtag tgatcgacgg agcgccccag gcggcggact tggctgtgtc cgcgatcaag
      481 gcagccgact tcgtgctgat tccggtgcag ccaagccctt acgacatatg ggccaccgcc
      541 gacctggtgg agctggttaa gcagcgcatt gaggtcacgg atggaaggct acaagcggcc
      601 tttgtcgtgt cgcgggcgat caaaggcacg cgcatcggcg gtgaggttgc cgaggcgctg
      661 gccgggtacg agctgcccat tcttgagtcc cgtatcacgc agcgcgtgag ctacccaggc
      721 actgccgccg ccggcacaac cgttcttgaa tcagaacccg agggcgacgc tgcccgcgag
      781 gtccaggcgc tggccgctga aattaaatca aaactcattt gagttaatga ggtaaagaga
      841 aaatgagcaa aagcacaaac acgctaagtg ccggccgtcc gagcgcacgc agcagcaagg
      901 ctgcaacgtt ggccagcctg gcagacacgc cagccatgaa gcgggtcaac tttcagttgc
      961 cggcggagga tcacaccaag ctgaagatgt acgcggtacg ccaaggcaag accattaccg
     1021 agctgctatc tgaatacatc gcgcagctac cagagtaaat gagcaaatga ataaatgagt
     1081 agatgaattt tagcggctaa aggaggcggc atggaaaatc aagaacaacc aggcaccgac
     1141 gccgtggaat gccccatgtg tggaggaacg ggcggttggc caggcgtaag cggctgggtt
     1201 gtctgccggc cctgcaatgg cactggaacc cccaagcccg aggaatcggc gtgacggtcg
     1261 caaaccatcc ggcccggtac aaatcggcgc ggcgctgggt gatgacctgg tggagaagtt
     1321 gaaggccgcg caggccgccc agcggcaacg catcgaggca gaagcacgcc ccggtgaatc
     1381 gtggcaagcg gccgctgatc gaatccgcaa agaatcccgg caaccgccgg cagccggtgc
     1441 gccgtcgatt aggaagccgc ccaagggcga cgagcaacca gattttttcg ttccgatgct
     1501 ctatgacgtg ggcacccgcg atagtcgcag catcatggac gtggccgttt tccgtctgtc
     1561 gaagcgtgac cgacgagctg gcgaggtgat ccgctacgag cttccagacg ggcacgtaga
     1621 ggtttccgca gggccggccg gcatggccag tgtgtgggat tacgacctgg tactgatggc
     1681 ggtttcccat ctaaccgaat ccatgaaccg ataccgggaa gggaagggag acaagcccgg
     1741 ccgcgtgttc cgtccacacg ttgcggacgt actcaagttc tgccggcgag ccgatggcgg
     1801 aaagcagaaa gacgacctgg tagaaacctg cattcggtta aacaccacgc acgttgccat
     1861 gcagcgtacg aagaaggcca agaacggccg cctggtgacg gtatccgagg gtgaagcctt
     1921 gattagccgc tacaagatcg taaagagcga aaccgggcgg ccggagtaca tcgagatcga
     1981 gctagctgat tggatgtacc gcgagatcac agaaggcaag aacccggacg tgctgacggt
     2041 tcaccccgat tactttttga tcgatcccgg catcggccgt tttctctacc gcctggcacg
     2101 ccgcgccgca ggcaaggcag aagccagatg gttgttcaag acgatctacg aacgcagtgg
     2161 cagcgccgga gagttcaaga agttctgttt caccgtgcgc aagctgatcg ggtcaaatga
     2221 cctgccggag tacgatttga aggaggaggc ggggcaggct ggcccgatcc tagtcatgcg
     2281 ctaccgcaac ctgatcgagg gcgaagcatc cgccggttcc taatgtacgg agcagatgct
     2341 agggcaaatt gccctagcag gggaaaaagg tcgaaaaagc ttctttcctg tggatagcac
     2401 gtacattggg aacccaaagc cgtacattgg gaaccggaac ccgtacattg ggaacccaaa
     2461 gccgtacatt gggaaccggt cacacatgta agtgactgat ataaaagaga aaaaaggcga
     2521 tttttccgcc taaaactctt taaaacttat taaaactctt aaaacccgcc tggcctgtgc
     2581 ataactgtct ggccagcgca cagccgaaca gctgcaaaaa gcgcctaccc ttcggtcgct
     2641 gcgctcccta cgccccgccg cttcgcgtcg gcctatcgcg gccgctggcc gctcaaaaat
     2701 ggctggccta cggccaggca atctaccagg gcgcggacaa gccgcgccgt cgccactcga
     2761 ccgccggcgc ccacatcaag gctccgagtg cgcggaaccc ctatttgttt atttttctaa
     2821 atacattcaa atatgtatcc gctcatgaga caataaccct gataaatgct tcaataatat
     2881 tgaaaaagga agagtatggc taaaatgaga atatcaccgg aattgaaaaa actgatcgaa
     2941 aaataccgct gcgtaaaaga tacggaagga atgtctcctg ctaaggtata taagctggtg
     3001 ggagaaaatg aaaacctata tttaaaaatg acggacagcc ggtataaagg gaccacctat
     3061 gatgtggaac gggaaaagga catgatgcta tggctggaag gaaagctgcc tgttccaaag
     3121 gtcctgcact ttgaacggca tgatggctgg agcaatctgc tcatgagtga ggccgatggc
     3181 gtcctttgct cggaagagta tgaagatgaa caaagccctg aaaagattat cgagctgtat
     3241 gcggagtgca tcaggctctt tcactccatc gacatatcgg attgtcccta tacgaatagc
     3301 ttagacagcc gcttagccga attggattac ttactgaata acgatctggc cgatgtggat
     3361 tgcgaaaact gggaagagga cactccattt aaagatccgc gcgagctgta tgatttttta
     3421 aagacggaaa agcccgaaga ggaacttgtc ttttcccacg gcgacctggg agacagcaac
     3481 atctttgtga aagatggcaa agtaagtggc tttattgatc ttgggagaag cggcagggcg
     3541 gacaagtggt atgacattgc cttctgcgtc cggtcgctca gggaggatat cggggaagaa
     3601 cagtatgtcg agctattttt tgacttactg gggatcaagc ctgattggga gaaaataaaa
     3661 tattatattt tactggatga attgttttag ctgtcagacc aagtttactc atatatactt
     3721 tagattgatt taaaacttca tttttaattt aaaaggatct aggtgaagat cctttttgat
     3781 aatctcatga ccaaaatccc ttaacgtgag ttttcgttcc actgagcgtc agaccccgta
     3841 gaaaagatca aaggatcttc ttgagatcct ttttttctgc gcgtaatctg ctgcttgcaa
     3901 acaaaaaaac caccgctacc agcggtggtt tgtttgccgg atcaagagct accaactctt
     3961 tttccgaagg taactggctt cagcagagcg cagataccaa atactgttct tctagtgtag
     4021 ccgtagttag gccaccactt caagaactct gtagcaccgc ctacatacct cgctctgcta
     4081 atcctgttac cagtggctgc tgccagtggc gataagtcgt gtcttaccgg gttggactca
     4141 agacgatagt taccggataa ggcgcagcgg tcgggctgaa cggggggttc gtgcacacag
     4201 cccagcttgg agcgaacgac ctacaccgaa ctgagatacc tacagcgtga gctatgagaa
     4261 agcgccacgc ttcccgaagg gagaaaggcg gacaggtatc cggtaagcgg cagggtcgga
     4321 acaggagagc gcacgaggga gcttccaggg ggaaacgcct ggtatcttta tagtcctgtc
     4381 gggtttcgcc acctctgact tgagcgtcga tttttgtgat gctcgtcagg ggggcggagc
     4441 ctatggaaaa acgccagcaa cgcggccttt ttacggttcc tgctcggatc tgttggaccg
     4501 gacagtagtc atggttgatg ggctgcctgt atcgagtggt gattttgtgc cgagctgccg
     4561 gtcggggagc tgttggctgg ctggtggcag gatatattgt ggtgtaaaca aattgacgct
     4621 tagacaactt aataacacat tgcggacgtt tttaatgtac tggggttgaa cactctgtgc
     4681 cgaattcgga tccggaggtc aacatggtgg agcacgacac tctggtctac tccaaaaatg
     4741 tcaaagatac agtctcagaa gatcaaaggg ctattgagac ttttcaacaa aggataattt
     4801 cgggaaacct cctcggattc cattgcccag ctatctgtca cttcatcgaa aggacagtag
     4861 aaaaggaagg tggctcctac aaatgccatc attgcgataa aggaaaggct atcattcaag
     4921 atctctctgc cgacagtggt cccaaagatg gacccccacc cacgaggagc atcgtggaaa
     4981 aagaagaggt tccaaccacg tctacaaagc aagtggattg atgtgataac atggtggagc
     5041 acgacactct ggtctactcc aaaaatgtca aagatacagt ctcagaagat caaagggcta
     5101 ttgagacttt tcaacaaagg ataatttcgg gaaacctcct cggattccat tgcccagcta
     5161 tctgtcactt catcgaaagg acagtagaaa aggaaggtgg ctcctacaaa tgccatcatt
     5221 gcgataaagg aaaggctatc attcaagatc tctctgccga cagtggtccc aaagatggac
     5281 ccccacccac gaggagcatc gtggaaaaag aagaggttcc aaccacgtct acaaagcaag
     5341 tggattgatg tgacatctcc actgacgtaa gggatgacgc acaatcccac tatccttcgc
     5401 aagacccttc ctctatataa ggaagttcat ttcatttgga gaggacacgc tcgagtataa
     5461 gagctcattt ttacaacaat taccaacaac aacaaacaac aaacaacatt acaattacat
     5521 ttacaattat cgatacaatg ggatttgttc tcttttcaca attgccttca tttcttcttg
     5581 tctctacact tctcttattc ctagtaatat cccactcttg ccgtgcaggt aagtttctgc
     5641 ttctaccttt gatatatata taataattat cattaattag tagtaatata atatttcaaa
     5701 tatttttttc aaaataaaag aatgtagtat atagcaattg cttttctgta gtttataagt
     5761 gtgtatattt taatttataa cttttctaat atatgaccaa aatttgttga tgtgcaggag
     5821 gtcgcaactt aaaagaatta tccatgcttg aaaggcatga aaattggatg gttcatcatg
     5881 gacgtgtata caaagatgat atagaaaaag aacaccgctt caagacattc aaggaaaacg
     5941 ttgagttcat cgaatctttc aacaagaacg gaactcaacg ttataagcta gccgtcaata
     6001 aatatgctga tctgaccact gaggaattca caacatcatt tatggggctc gacacttcat
     6061 tactatccca gcaagaatca acagctacaa caacgtcctt taaatatgat agtgtgactg
     6121 aagtgccgtc taacttggac tggagagagt ctggggctgt cactcaagtg aaacatcaag
     6181 gtcgatgtgg atgttgctgg gcgttttctg cagttggatc actagaagga gcctacaaaa
     6241 ttgcaacagg caacttgatg gaattctctg aacaggaact tctcgattgc accaccaaca
     6301 attatggctg cgagggcgga ctaatgactg tcgcttacga cttcttactt cagaacaatg
     6361 gcgggggcat taccacagag actaactatc cttatgaaga agctcaaaat gtttgcaaga
     6421 ccgaacaacc agcagcagtt actatcaatg gctacgaagt cgtaccatct gacgagtcat
     6481 cgttgttgaa agctgtagtg aatcagccta tttctgttgg tattgcggct aacgatgagt
     6541 ttcatatgta cggaagtgga atatatgatg gaagttgtaa ttctagactg aatcatgcag
     6601 tgacagttat aggttatggg acaagtgaag aagatggtac aaaatattgg ttgttgaaga
     6661 attcatgggg aacaagttgg ggcgagaatg ggtttatgaa aattataaga gattctgggg
     6721 atccttcagg tctttgtgat atcgcaaaga tgtcatctta tccaaacata gcatgagctt
     6781 ctctagctag agtcgatcga caagctcgag tttctccata ataatgtgtg agtagttccc
     6841 agataaggga attagggttc ctatagggtt tcgctcatgt gttgagcata taagaaaccc
     6901 ttagtatgta tttgtatttg taaaatactt ctatcaataa aatttctaat tcctaaaacc
     6961 aaaatccagt actaaaatcc agatcgctgc aagaggatgc acatgtgacc gagggacacg
     7021 aagtgatccg tttaaactat cagtgtttga caggatatat tggcgggtaa acctaagaga
     7081 aaagagcgtt tattagaata atcggatatt taaaagggcg tgaaaaggtt tatccgttcg
     7141 tccatttgta tgtgccagc
//
