# Supplementary material for: Bioengineering secreted proteases converts divergent Rcr3 orthologs and paralogs into extracellular immune co-receptors
Source: bioRxiv preprint, doi:10.1101/2024.02.14.580413, version 2 (2024-05-23)
Supplement: Dataset S2 [file 580413_file07.zip › S2_Dataset/pJK100-001.gb]

LOCUS       pJK100-001              7156 bp    DNA     circular UNA 29-JAN-2024
DEFINITION  pL2M-2x35S::NtPR1a-P0P1P2P3P4P5P6.
ACCESSION   urn.local...2cvx-ecqffyl
VERSION     urn.local...2cvx-ecqffyl
KEYWORDS    .
SOURCE      
  ORGANISM  .
FEATURES             Location/Qualifiers
     misc_feature    1..2785
                     /note="pVS1ori short"
                     /note="Derived using Geneious Prime 2023.1.2 'Annotate
                     from Database' based on nucleotide similarity"
                     /label="pVS1ori short"
     CDS             193..822
                     /note="StaA; similar to IncC2"
                     /codon_start=1
                     /transl_table=11
                     /product="pVS1 partitioning protein"
                     /protein_id="AAD19678.1"
                     /db_xref="GI:4378781"
                     /note="Derived using Geneious Prime 2023.1.2 'Annotate
                     from Database' based on protein similarity"
                     /label="pVS1 partitioning protein CDS"
     CDS             843..1058
                     /note="ORF3; not required for stable maintenance"
                     /codon_start=1
                     /transl_table=11
                     /product="hypothetical protein"
                     /protein_id="AAD19679.1"
                     /db_xref="GI:4378782"
                     /note="Derived using Geneious Prime 2023.1.2 'Annotate
                     from Database' based on protein similarity"
                     /label="hypothetical protein CDS"
     misc_feature    1089..1101
                     /name="KorB box"
                     /note="KorB box"
                     /note="Derived using Geneious Prime 2023.1.2 'Annotate
                     from Database' based on nucleotide similarity"
                     /label="KorB box"
     CDS             1217..2323
                     /note="RepA"
                     /transl_table=11
                     /product="pVS1 replication protein"
                     /protein_id="AAD19680.1"
                     /db_xref="GI:4378783"
                     /note="Derived using Geneious Prime 2023.1.2 'Annotate
                     from Database' based on protein similarity"
                     /label="pVS1 replication protein CDS"
     rep_origin      2389..2583
                     /note="pVS1 origin of replication"
                     /note="Derived using Geneious Prime 2023.1.2 'Annotate
                     from Database' based on nucleotide similarity"
                     /label="pVS1 origin of replication rep origin"
     misc_feature    2389..2396
                     /note="DnaA box"
                     /note="Derived using Geneious Prime 2023.1.2 'Annotate
                     from Database' based on nucleotide similarity"
                     /label="DnaA box"
     repeat_region   2400..2483
                     /note="21 bp repeats"
                     /rpt_type="direct"
                     /note="Derived using Geneious Prime 2023.1.2 'Annotate
                     from Database' based on nucleotide similarity"
                     /label="21 bp repeats repeat region"
     misc_feature    2484..2575
                     /note="AT-rich region"
                     /note="Derived using Geneious Prime 2023.1.2 'Annotate
                     from Database' based on nucleotide similarity"
                     /label="AT-rich region"
     misc_feature    2576..2583
                     /note="DnaA box"
                     /note="Derived using Geneious Prime 2023.1.2 'Annotate
                     from Database' based on nucleotide similarity"
                     /label="DnaA box"
     promoter        2791..2895
                     /gene="bla"
                     /note="AmpR promoter"
                     /note="Derived using Geneious Prime 2023.1.2 'Annotate
                     from Database' based on nucleotide similarity"
                     /label="bla promoter"
     CDS             2896..3690
                     /gene="aphA"
                     /function="kanamycin resistance"
                     /codon_start=1
                     /transl_table=11
                     /product="aminoglycoside 3'-phosphotransferase"
                     /protein_id="ADZ30886.1"
                     /db_xref="GI:325559604"
                     /note="Derived using Geneious Prime 2023.1.2 'Annotate
                     from Database' based on protein similarity"
                     /label="aphA CDS"
     terminator      3691..3838
                     /Note="Beta-lactamase TEM terminator"
                     /note="Derived using Geneious Prime 2023.1.2 'Annotate
                     from Database' based on nucleotide similarity"
                     /label="bla terminator"
     terminator      complement(3840..3878)
                     /name="Tndr"
                     /note="rho independent terminator"
                     /note="Derived using Geneious Prime 2023.1.2 'Annotate
                     from Database' based on nucleotide similarity"
                     /label="Tndr"
     rep_origin      3881..4449
                     /direction="RIGHT"
                     /note="high-copy-number ColE1/pMB1/pBR322/pUC origin of 
                     replication; ori"
                     /note="Derived using Geneious Prime 2023.1.2 'Annotate
                     from Database' based on nucleotide similarity"
                     /label="ori rep origin"
     misc_RNA        3897..4449
                     /name="RNA-II"
                     /note="Derived using Geneious Prime 2023.1.2 'Annotate
                     from Database' based on nucleotide similarity"
                     /label="RNA-II"
     terminator      complement(3898..3931)
                     /name="Tndr"
                     /note="rho independent terminator"
                     /note="Derived using Geneious Prime 2023.1.2 'Annotate
                     from Database' based on nucleotide similarity"
                     /label="Tndr"
     misc_RNA        complement(3900..4007)
                     /name="RNA-I"
                     /note="Derived using Geneious Prime 2023.1.2 'Annotate
                     from Database' based on nucleotide similarity"
                     /label="RNA-I"
     misc_feature    4516..4662
                     /note="LB; left border. Identical to sequence near
                     agrocinopine synthase on Agrobacterium tumefaciens strain
                     1D1460 plasmid pTi1D1460 (CP032929 nucleotides 161,573 -
                     161,719). "
                     /note="Derived using Geneious Prime 2023.1.2 'Annotate
                     from Database' based on nucleotide similarity"
                     /label="LB; left border"
     misc_feature    4585..4609
                     /note="T-DNA left border sequence (Thole et al., (2007)
                     Plant Physiol 145:1211-1219)"
                     /note="Derived using Geneious Prime 2023.1.2 'Annotate
                     from Database' based on nucleotide similarity"
                     /label="misc"
     promoter        4700..5443
                     /note="Double CaMV 35S"
                     /note="Derived using Geneious Prime 2023.1.2 'Annotate
                     from Database' based on nucleotide similarity"
                     /label="2x35S pro (Plant Parts Kit)"
     misc_feature    5476..5530
                     /note="TMV Omega; translational enhancer from the tobacco
                     mosaic virus 5'-leader sequence (Gallie et al., 1988)"
                     /note="Derived using Geneious Prime 2023.1.2 'Annotate
                     from Database' based on nucleotide similarity"
                     /label="TMV Omega (Plant parts kit)"
     sig_peptide     5538..5627
                     /peptide="MGFVLFSQLPSFLLVSTLLLFLVISHSCRA"
                     /note="Derived using Geneious Prime 2023.1.2 'Annotate
                     from Database' based on protein similarity"
                     /label="signal peptide"
     CDS             5538..5627
                     /codon_start=1
                     /transl_table=1
                     /note="Nicotiana tabacum PR1a signal peptide (AA 1 to 30)"
                     /note="Derived using Geneious Prime 2023.1.2 'Annotate
                     from Database' based on protein similarity"
                     /label="NtPR1a SP CDS"
     CDS             join(5628,5818..5822)
                     /label="linker CDS"
     intron          5629..5817
                     /Note="Portable intron (PIV2 aka IV2)"
                     /note="Derived using Geneious Prime 2023.1.2 'Annotate
                     from Database' based on nucleotide similarity"
                     /label="PIV2"
     CDS             <5823..>6125
                     /gene="pip1"
                     /product="phytophthora-inhibited protease 1"
                     /protein_id="ABG23376.1"
                     /db_xref="GI:108937128"
                     /note="Derived using Geneious Prime 2020.1.1 'Annotate
                     from Database' based on nucleotide similarity"
                     /label="Pip1 pro-domain fragment CDS"
     CDS             <6126..>6206
                     /gene="pip1"
                     /product="phytophthora-inhibited protease 1"
                     /protein_id="ABG23376.1"
                     /db_xref="GI:108937128"
                     /note="Derived using Geneious Prime 2020.1.1 'Annotate
                     from Database' based on nucleotide similarity"
                     /label="Pip1 fragment 1 CDS"
     CDS             <6207..>6311
                     /gene="pip1"
                     /product="phytophthora-inhibited protease 1"
                     /protein_id="ABG23376.1"
                     /db_xref="GI:108937128"
                     /note="Derived using Geneious Prime 2020.1.1 'Annotate
                     from Database' based on nucleotide similarity"
                     /label="Pip1 fragment 2 CDS"
     CDS             <6312..>6386
                     /gene="pip1"
                     /product="phytophthora-inhibited protease 1"
                     /protein_id="ABG23376.1"
                     /db_xref="GI:108937128"
                     /note="Derived using Geneious Prime 2020.1.1 'Annotate
                     from Database' based on nucleotide similarity"
                     /label="Pip1 fragment 3 CDS"
     CDS             <6387..>6506
                     /gene="pip1"
                     /product="phytophthora-inhibited protease 1"
                     /protein_id="ABG23376.1"
                     /db_xref="GI:108937128"
                     /note="Derived using Geneious Prime 2020.1.1 'Annotate
                     from Database' based on nucleotide similarity"
                     /label="Pip1 fragment 4 CDS"
     CDS             <6507..>6647
                     /gene="pip1"
                     /product="phytophthora-inhibited protease 1"
                     /protein_id="ABG23376.1"
                     /db_xref="GI:108937128"
                     /note="Derived using Geneious Prime 2020.1.1 'Annotate
                     from Database' based on nucleotide similarity"
                     /label="Pip1 fragment 5 CDS"
     CDS             <6648..6773
                     /gene="pip1"
                     /product="phytophthora-inhibited protease 1"
                     /protein_id="ABG23376.1"
                     /db_xref="GI:108937128"
                     /note="Derived using Geneious Prime 2020.1.1 'Annotate
                     from Database' based on nucleotide similarity"
                     /label="Pip1 fragment 6 CDS"
     terminator      6778..6981
                     /note="CaMV poly(A) signal; cauliflower mosaic virus
                     polyadenylation signal"
                     /note="Plant parts kit"
                     /note="Derived using Geneious Prime 2023.1.2 'Annotate
                     from Database' based on nucleotide similarity"
                     /label="35S terminator"
     misc_feature    complement(7027..7152)
                     /note="RB; Right border. Identical to sequence near
                     D-nopaline dehydrogenase on Agrobacterium tumefaciens
                     strain 1D1460 plasmid pTi1D1460. Partial RB overdrive
                     sequence (CP032929 nucleotides 186,435 - 186,560)."
                     /label="RB partial overdrive sequence"
     misc_feature    7045..7069
                     /note="T-DNA right border sequence (Thole et al., (2007)
                     Plant Physiol 145:1211-1219)"
                     /note="Derived using Geneious Prime 2023.1.2 'Annotate
                     from Database' based on nucleotide similarity"
                     /label="misc"
ORIGIN      
        1 cgtgcggctg catgaaatcc tggccggttt gtctgatgcc aagctggcgg cctggccggc
       61 cagcttggcc gctgaagaaa ccgagcgccg ccgtctaaaa aggtgatgtg tatttgagta
      121 aaacagcttg cgtcatgcgg tcgctgcgta tatgatgcga tgagtaaata aacaaatacg
      181 caaggggaac gcatgaaggt tatcgctgta cttaaccaga aaggcgggtc aggcaagacg
      241 accatcgcaa cccatctagc ccgcgccctg caactcgccg gggccgatgt tctgttagtc
      301 gattccgatc cccagggcag tgcccgcgat tgggcggccg tgcgggaaga tcaaccgcta
      361 accgttgtcg gcatcgaccg cccgacgatt gaccgcgacg tgaaggccat cggccggcgc
      421 gacttcgtag tgatcgacgg agcgccccag gcggcggact tggctgtgtc cgcgatcaag
      481 gcagccgact tcgtgctgat tccggtgcag ccaagccctt acgacatatg ggccaccgcc
      541 gacctggtgg agctggttaa gcagcgcatt gaggtcacgg atggaaggct acaagcggcc
      601 tttgtcgtgt cgcgggcgat caaaggcacg cgcatcggcg gtgaggttgc cgaggcgctg
      661 gccgggtacg agctgcccat tcttgagtcc cgtatcacgc agcgcgtgag ctacccaggc
      721 actgccgccg ccggcacaac cgttcttgaa tcagaacccg agggcgacgc tgcccgcgag
      781 gtccaggcgc tggccgctga aattaaatca aaactcattt gagttaatga ggtaaagaga
      841 aaatgagcaa aagcacaaac acgctaagtg ccggccgtcc gagcgcacgc agcagcaagg
      901 ctgcaacgtt ggccagcctg gcagacacgc cagccatgaa gcgggtcaac tttcagttgc
      961 cggcggagga tcacaccaag ctgaagatgt acgcggtacg ccaaggcaag accattaccg
     1021 agctgctatc tgaatacatc gcgcagctac cagagtaaat gagcaaatga ataaatgagt
     1081 agatgaattt tagcggctaa aggaggcggc atggaaaatc aagaacaacc aggcaccgac
     1141 gccgtggaat gccccatgtg tggaggaacg ggcggttggc caggcgtaag cggctgggtt
     1201 gtctgccggc cctgcaatgg cactggaacc cccaagcccg aggaatcggc gtgacggtcg
     1261 caaaccatcc ggcccggtac aaatcggcgc ggcgctgggt gatgacctgg tggagaagtt
     1321 gaaggccgcg caggccgccc agcggcaacg catcgaggca gaagcacgcc ccggtgaatc
     1381 gtggcaagcg gccgctgatc gaatccgcaa agaatcccgg caaccgccgg cagccggtgc
     1441 gccgtcgatt aggaagccgc ccaagggcga cgagcaacca gattttttcg ttccgatgct
     1501 ctatgacgtg ggcacccgcg atagtcgcag catcatggac gtggccgttt tccgtctgtc
     1561 gaagcgtgac cgacgagctg gcgaggtgat ccgctacgag cttccagacg ggcacgtaga
     1621 ggtttccgca gggccggccg gcatggccag tgtgtgggat tacgacctgg tactgatggc
     1681 ggtttcccat ctaaccgaat ccatgaaccg ataccgggaa gggaagggag acaagcccgg
     1741 ccgcgtgttc cgtccacacg ttgcggacgt actcaagttc tgccggcgag ccgatggcgg
     1801 aaagcagaaa gacgacctgg tagaaacctg cattcggtta aacaccacgc acgttgccat
     1861 gcagcgtacg aagaaggcca agaacggccg cctggtgacg gtatccgagg gtgaagcctt
     1921 gattagccgc tacaagatcg taaagagcga aaccgggcgg ccggagtaca tcgagatcga
     1981 gctagctgat tggatgtacc gcgagatcac agaaggcaag aacccggacg tgctgacggt
     2041 tcaccccgat tactttttga tcgatcccgg catcggccgt tttctctacc gcctggcacg
     2101 ccgcgccgca ggcaaggcag aagccagatg gttgttcaag acgatctacg aacgcagtgg
     2161 cagcgccgga gagttcaaga agttctgttt caccgtgcgc aagctgatcg ggtcaaatga
     2221 cctgccggag tacgatttga aggaggaggc ggggcaggct ggcccgatcc tagtcatgcg
     2281 ctaccgcaac ctgatcgagg gcgaagcatc cgccggttcc taatgtacgg agcagatgct
     2341 agggcaaatt gccctagcag gggaaaaagg tcgaaaaagc ttctttcctg tggatagcac
     2401 gtacattggg aacccaaagc cgtacattgg gaaccggaac ccgtacattg ggaacccaaa
     2461 gccgtacatt gggaaccggt cacacatgta agtgactgat ataaaagaga aaaaaggcga
     2521 tttttccgcc taaaactctt taaaacttat taaaactctt aaaacccgcc tggcctgtgc
     2581 ataactgtct ggccagcgca cagccgaaca gctgcaaaaa gcgcctaccc ttcggtcgct
     2641 gcgctcccta cgccccgccg cttcgcgtcg gcctatcgcg gccgctggcc gctcaaaaat
     2701 ggctggccta cggccaggca atctaccagg gcgcggacaa gccgcgccgt cgccactcga
     2761 ccgccggcgc ccacatcaag gctccgagtg cgcggaaccc ctatttgttt atttttctaa
     2821 atacattcaa atatgtatcc gctcatgaga caataaccct gataaatgct tcaataatat
     2881 tgaaaaagga agagtatggc taaaatgaga atatcaccgg aattgaaaaa actgatcgaa
     2941 aaataccgct gcgtaaaaga tacggaagga atgtctcctg ctaaggtata taagctggtg
     3001 ggagaaaatg aaaacctata tttaaaaatg acggacagcc ggtataaagg gaccacctat
     3061 gatgtggaac gggaaaagga catgatgcta tggctggaag gaaagctgcc tgttccaaag
     3121 gtcctgcact ttgaacggca tgatggctgg agcaatctgc tcatgagtga ggccgatggc
     3181 gtcctttgct cggaagagta tgaagatgaa caaagccctg aaaagattat cgagctgtat
     3241 gcggagtgca tcaggctctt tcactccatc gacatatcgg attgtcccta tacgaatagc
     3301 ttagacagcc gcttagccga attggattac ttactgaata acgatctggc cgatgtggat
     3361 tgcgaaaact gggaagagga cactccattt aaagatccgc gcgagctgta tgatttttta
     3421 aagacggaaa agcccgaaga ggaacttgtc ttttcccacg gcgacctggg agacagcaac
     3481 atctttgtga aagatggcaa agtaagtggc tttattgatc ttgggagaag cggcagggcg
     3541 gacaagtggt atgacattgc cttctgcgtc cggtcgctca gggaggatat cggggaagaa
     3601 cagtatgtcg agctattttt tgacttactg gggatcaagc ctgattggga gaaaataaaa
     3661 tattatattt tactggatga attgttttag ctgtcagacc aagtttactc atatatactt
     3721 tagattgatt taaaacttca tttttaattt aaaaggatct aggtgaagat cctttttgat
     3781 aatctcatga ccaaaatccc ttaacgtgag ttttcgttcc actgagcgtc agaccccgta
     3841 gaaaagatca aaggatcttc ttgagatcct ttttttctgc gcgtaatctg ctgcttgcaa
     3901 acaaaaaaac caccgctacc agcggtggtt tgtttgccgg atcaagagct accaactctt
     3961 tttccgaagg taactggctt cagcagagcg cagataccaa atactgttct tctagtgtag
     4021 ccgtagttag gccaccactt caagaactct gtagcaccgc ctacatacct cgctctgcta
     4081 atcctgttac cagtggctgc tgccagtggc gataagtcgt gtcttaccgg gttggactca
     4141 agacgatagt taccggataa ggcgcagcgg tcgggctgaa cggggggttc gtgcacacag
     4201 cccagcttgg agcgaacgac ctacaccgaa ctgagatacc tacagcgtga gctatgagaa
     4261 agcgccacgc ttcccgaagg gagaaaggcg gacaggtatc cggtaagcgg cagggtcgga
     4321 acaggagagc gcacgaggga gcttccaggg ggaaacgcct ggtatcttta tagtcctgtc
     4381 gggtttcgcc acctctgact tgagcgtcga tttttgtgat gctcgtcagg ggggcggagc
     4441 ctatggaaaa acgccagcaa cgcggccttt ttacggttcc tgctcggatc tgttggaccg
     4501 gacagtagtc atggttgatg ggctgcctgt atcgagtggt gattttgtgc cgagctgccg
     4561 gtcggggagc tgttggctgg ctggtggcag gatatattgt ggtgtaaaca aattgacgct
     4621 tagacaactt aataacacat tgcggacgtt tttaatgtac tggggttgaa cactctgtgc
     4681 cgaattcgga tccggaggtc aacatggtgg agcacgacac tctggtctac tccaaaaatg
     4741 tcaaagatac agtctcagaa gatcaaaggg ctattgagac ttttcaacaa aggataattt
     4801 cgggaaacct cctcggattc cattgcccag ctatctgtca cttcatcgaa aggacagtag
     4861 aaaaggaagg tggctcctac aaatgccatc attgcgataa aggaaaggct atcattcaag
     4921 atctctctgc cgacagtggt cccaaagatg gacccccacc cacgaggagc atcgtggaaa
     4981 aagaagaggt tccaaccacg tctacaaagc aagtggattg atgtgataac atggtggagc
     5041 acgacactct ggtctactcc aaaaatgtca aagatacagt ctcagaagat caaagggcta
     5101 ttgagacttt tcaacaaagg ataatttcgg gaaacctcct cggattccat tgcccagcta
     5161 tctgtcactt catcgaaagg acagtagaaa aggaaggtgg ctcctacaaa tgccatcatt
     5221 gcgataaagg aaaggctatc attcaagatc tctctgccga cagtggtccc aaagatggac
     5281 ccccacccac gaggagcatc gtggaaaaag aagaggttcc aaccacgtct acaaagcaag
     5341 tggattgatg tgacatctcc actgacgtaa gggatgacgc acaatcccac tatccttcgc
     5401 aagacccttc ctctatataa ggaagttcat ttcatttgga gaggacacgc tcgagtataa
     5461 gagctcattt ttacaacaat taccaacaac aacaaacaac aaacaacatt acaattacat
     5521 ttacaattat cgatacaatg ggatttgttc tcttttcaca attgccttca tttcttcttg
     5581 tctctacact tctcttattc ctagtaatat cccactcttg ccgtgcaggt aagtttctgc
     5641 ttctaccttt gatatatata taataattat cattaattag tagtaatata atatttcaaa
     5701 tatttttttc aaaataaaag aatgtagtat atagcaattg cttttctgta gtttataagt
     5761 gtgtatattt taatttataa cttttctaat atatgaccaa aatttgttga tgtgcaggag
     5821 gtcgcaactt aaaagaatta tccatgcttg aaaggcatga aaattggatg gttcatcatg
     5881 gacgtgtata caaagatgat atagaaaaag aacaccgctt caagacattc aaggaaaacg
     5941 ttgagttcat cgaatctttc aacaagaacg gaactcaacg ttataagcta gccgtcaata
     6001 aatatgctga tctgaccact gaggaattca caacatcatt tatggggctc gacacttcat
     6061 tactatccca gcaagaatca acagctacaa caacgtcctt taaatatgat agtgtgactg
     6121 aagtgccgaa tagcatggac tggagaaaga gagggagtgt cacaggagtc aaggatcaag
     6181 gtgtatgtgg atgttgttgg gcattttctg cggccgcggc tatagaagga gcatatcaaa
     6241 ttgcaaacaa cgaactaatc tctctttcag agcaacaact attggattgc tctacgcaga
     6301 acaaaggctg cgagggcgga ctaatgactg tcgcttacga cttcttactt cagaacaatg
     6361 gcgggggcat taccacagag actaactatc cttatgaaga agctcaaaat gtttgcaaga
     6421 ccgaacaacc agcagcagtt actatcaatg gctacgaagt cgtaccatct gacgagtcat
     6481 cgttgttgaa agctgtagtg aatcagccta tttctgttgg tattgcggct aacgatgagt
     6541 ttcatatgta cggaagtgga atatatgatg gaagttgtaa ttctagactg aatcatgcag
     6601 tgacagttat aggttatggg acaagtgaag aagatggtac aaaatattgg atagtgaaga
     6661 attcatgggg gagtgattgg ggtgaggaag gatatatgag aattgctaga gatgttggag
     6721 ttgatggtgg ccattgtggc attgcaaagg ttgcgtcgtt ccctactgct tgagcttctc
     6781 tagctagagt cgatcgacaa gctcgagttt ctccataata atgtgtgagt agttcccaga
     6841 taagggaatt agggttccta tagggtttcg ctcatgtgtt gagcatataa gaaaccctta
     6901 gtatgtattt gtatttgtaa aatacttcta tcaataaaat ttctaattcc taaaaccaaa
     6961 atccagtact aaaatccaga tcgctgcaag aggatgcaca tgtgaccgag ggacacgaag
     7021 tgatccgttt aaactatcag tgtttgacag gatatattgg cgggtaaacc taagagaaaa
     7081 gagcgtttat tagaataatc ggatatttaa aagggcgtga aaaggtttat ccgttcgtcc
     7141 atttgtatgt gccagc
//
