# Supplementary material for: Bioengineering secreted proteases converts divergent Rcr3 orthologs and paralogs into extracellular immune co-receptors
Source: bioRxiv preprint, doi:10.1101/2024.02.14.580413, version 2 (2024-05-23)
Supplement: Dataset S2 [file 580413_file07.zip › S2_Dataset/pJK100-064p.gb]

LOCUS       pJK100-064p             8841 bp    DNA     circular UNA 29-JAN-2024
DEFINITION  pL2M-P19//2x35S::NtPR1a-P0R1R2R3R4R5R6.
ACCESSION   urn.local...2cv6-ecqffyg
VERSION     urn.local...2cv6-ecqffyg
KEYWORDS    .
SOURCE      
  ORGANISM  .
FEATURES             Location/Qualifiers
     misc_feature    1..2785
                     /note="pVS1ori short"
                     /note="Derived using Geneious Prime 2023.1.2 'Annotate
                     from Database' based on nucleotide similarity"
                     /label="pVS1ori short"
     CDS             193..822
                     /note="StaA; similar to IncC2"
                     /codon_start=1
                     /transl_table=11
                     /product="pVS1 partitioning protein"
                     /protein_id="AAD19678.1"
                     /db_xref="GI:4378781"
                     /note="Derived using Geneious Prime 2023.1.2 'Annotate
                     from Database' based on protein similarity"
                     /label="pVS1 partitioning protein CDS"
     CDS             843..1058
                     /note="ORF3; not required for stable maintenance"
                     /codon_start=1
                     /transl_table=11
                     /product="hypothetical protein"
                     /protein_id="AAD19679.1"
                     /db_xref="GI:4378782"
                     /note="Derived using Geneious Prime 2023.1.2 'Annotate
                     from Database' based on protein similarity"
                     /label="hypothetical protein CDS"
     misc_feature    1089..1101
                     /name="KorB box"
                     /note="KorB box"
                     /note="Derived using Geneious Prime 2023.1.2 'Annotate
                     from Database' based on nucleotide similarity"
                     /label="KorB box"
     CDS             1217..2323
                     /note="RepA"
                     /transl_table=11
                     /product="pVS1 replication protein"
                     /protein_id="AAD19680.1"
                     /db_xref="GI:4378783"
                     /note="Derived using Geneious Prime 2023.1.2 'Annotate
                     from Database' based on protein similarity"
                     /label="pVS1 replication protein CDS"
     rep_origin      2389..2583
                     /note="pVS1 origin of replication"
                     /note="Derived using Geneious Prime 2023.1.2 'Annotate
                     from Database' based on nucleotide similarity"
                     /label="pVS1 origin of replication rep origin"
     misc_feature    2389..2396
                     /note="DnaA box"
                     /note="Derived using Geneious Prime 2023.1.2 'Annotate
                     from Database' based on nucleotide similarity"
                     /label="DnaA box"
     repeat_region   2400..2483
                     /note="21 bp repeats"
                     /rpt_type="direct"
                     /note="Derived using Geneious Prime 2023.1.2 'Annotate
                     from Database' based on nucleotide similarity"
                     /label="21 bp repeats repeat region"
     misc_feature    2484..2575
                     /note="AT-rich region"
                     /note="Derived using Geneious Prime 2023.1.2 'Annotate
                     from Database' based on nucleotide similarity"
                     /label="AT-rich region"
     misc_feature    2576..2583
                     /note="DnaA box"
                     /note="Derived using Geneious Prime 2023.1.2 'Annotate
                     from Database' based on nucleotide similarity"
                     /label="DnaA box"
     promoter        2791..2895
                     /gene="bla"
                     /note="AmpR promoter"
                     /note="Derived using Geneious Prime 2023.1.2 'Annotate
                     from Database' based on nucleotide similarity"
                     /label="bla promoter"
     CDS             2896..3690
                     /gene="aphA"
                     /function="kanamycin resistance"
                     /codon_start=1
                     /transl_table=11
                     /product="aminoglycoside 3'-phosphotransferase"
                     /protein_id="ADZ30886.1"
                     /db_xref="GI:325559604"
                     /note="Derived using Geneious Prime 2023.1.2 'Annotate
                     from Database' based on protein similarity"
                     /label="aphA CDS"
     terminator      3691..3838
                     /Note="Beta-lactamase TEM terminator"
                     /note="Derived using Geneious Prime 2023.1.2 'Annotate
                     from Database' based on nucleotide similarity"
                     /label="bla terminator"
     terminator      complement(3840..3878)
                     /name="Tndr"
                     /note="rho independent terminator"
                     /note="Derived using Geneious Prime 2023.1.2 'Annotate
                     from Database' based on nucleotide similarity"
                     /label="Tndr"
     rep_origin      3881..4449
                     /direction="RIGHT"
                     /note="high-copy-number ColE1/pMB1/pBR322/pUC origin of 
                     replication; ori"
                     /note="Derived using Geneious Prime 2023.1.2 'Annotate
                     from Database' based on nucleotide similarity"
                     /label="ori rep origin"
     misc_RNA        3897..4449
                     /name="RNA-II"
                     /note="Derived using Geneious Prime 2023.1.2 'Annotate
                     from Database' based on nucleotide similarity"
                     /label="RNA-II"
     terminator      complement(3898..3931)
                     /name="Tndr"
                     /note="rho independent terminator"
                     /note="Derived using Geneious Prime 2023.1.2 'Annotate
                     from Database' based on nucleotide similarity"
                     /label="Tndr"
     misc_RNA        complement(3900..4007)
                     /name="RNA-I"
                     /note="Derived using Geneious Prime 2023.1.2 'Annotate
                     from Database' based on nucleotide similarity"
                     /label="RNA-I"
     misc_feature    4516..4662
                     /note="LB; left border. Identical to sequence near
                     agrocinopine synthase on Agrobacterium tumefaciens strain
                     1D1460 plasmid pTi1D1460 (CP032929 nucleotides 161,573 -
                     161,719). "
                     /note="Derived using Geneious Prime 2023.1.2 'Annotate
                     from Database' based on nucleotide similarity"
                     /label="LB; left border"
     misc_feature    4585..4609
                     /note="T-DNA left border sequence (Thole et al., (2007)
                     Plant Physiol 145:1211-1219)"
                     /note="Derived using Geneious Prime 2023.1.2 'Annotate
                     from Database' based on nucleotide similarity"
                     /label="misc"
     terminator      complement(4701..5408)
                     /note="OCS terminator"
                     /note="octopine synthase terminator"
                     /note="Derived using Geneious Prime 2023.1.2 'Annotate
                     from Database' based on nucleotide similarity"
                     /label="OCS terminator"
     CDS             complement(5416..5934)
                     /gene="p19"
                     /note="Tombusvirus RNA silencing suppressor 19 kDa
                     protein; similar to CAC01277.1; characterized in PubMed ID
                     18944038"
                     /codon_start=1
                     /transl_table=11
                     /product="RNA silencing suppressor 19 kDa protein"
                     /protein_id="AIN46664.1"
                     /db_xref="GI:684152027"
                     /note="Derived using Geneious Prime 2023.1.2 'Annotate
                     from Database' based on protein similarity"
                     /label="p19 CDS"
     promoter        complement(5939..6319)
                     /note="mas1'-2' mannopine synthase promoter; mas2' drives
                     MCS2 ORF; mas1' truncated by 96 nt; enhancer elements,
                     TATA box, and start codon missing"
                     /note="Derived using Geneious Prime 2023.1.2 'Annotate
                     from Database' based on nucleotide similarity"
                     /label="truncated MAS promoter"
     promoter        6359..7102
                     /note="Double CaMV 35S"
                     /note="Derived using Geneious Prime 2023.1.2 'Annotate
                     from Database' based on nucleotide similarity"
                     /label="2x35S pro (Plant Parts Kit)"
     misc_feature    7135..7189
                     /note="TMV Omega; translational enhancer from the tobacco
                     mosaic virus 5'-leader sequence (Gallie et al., 1988)"
                     /note="Derived using Geneious Prime 2023.1.2 'Annotate
                     from Database' based on nucleotide similarity"
                     /label="TMV Omega (Plant parts kit)"
     sig_peptide     7197..7286
                     /peptide="MGFVLFSQLPSFLLVSTLLLFLVISHSCRA"
                     /note="Derived using Geneious Prime 2023.1.2 'Annotate
                     from Database' based on protein similarity"
                     /label="signal peptide"
     CDS             7197..7286
                     /codon_start=1
                     /transl_table=1
                     /note="Nicotiana tabacum PR1a signal peptide (AA 1 to 30)"
                     /note="Derived using Geneious Prime 2023.1.2 'Annotate
                     from Database' based on protein similarity"
                     /label="NtPR1a SP CDS"
     CDS             join(7287,7477..7481)
                     /label="linker CDS"
     intron          7288..7476
                     /Note="Portable intron (PIV2 aka IV2)"
                     /note="Derived using Geneious Prime 2023.1.2 'Annotate
                     from Database' based on nucleotide similarity"
                     /label="PIV2"
     CDS             <7482..>7784
                     /gene="pip1"
                     /product="phytophthora-inhibited protease 1"
                     /protein_id="ABG23376.1"
                     /db_xref="GI:108937128"
                     /note="Derived using Geneious Prime 2020.1.1 'Annotate
                     from Database' based on nucleotide similarity"
                     /label="Pip1 pro-domain fragment CDS"
     CDS             <7785..>7865
                     /gene="Rcr3"
                     /note="required for Cf-2-dependent disease resistance"
                     /product="cysteine protease"
                     /protein_id="AAM19207.1"
                     /db_xref="GI:20334373"
                     /note="Derived using Geneious Prime 2020.1.1 'Annotate
                     from Database' based on nucleotide similarity"
                     /label="Rcr3pim fragment 1 CDS"
     CDS             <7866..>7970
                     /gene="Rcr3"
                     /note="required for Cf-2-dependent disease resistance"
                     /product="cysteine protease"
                     /protein_id="AAM19207.1"
                     /db_xref="GI:20334373"
                     /note="Derived using Geneious Prime 2020.1.1 'Annotate
                     from Database' based on nucleotide similarity"
                     /label="Rcr3pim fragment 2 CDS"
     CDS             <7971..>8039
                     /gene="Rcr3"
                     /note="required for Cf-2-dependent disease resistance"
                     /product="cysteine protease"
                     /protein_id="AAM19207.1"
                     /db_xref="GI:20334373"
                     /note="Derived using Geneious Prime 2020.1.1 'Annotate
                     from Database' based on nucleotide similarity"
                     /label="Rcr3pim fragment 3 CDS"
     CDS             <8040..>8162
                     /gene="Rcr3"
                     /note="required for Cf-2-dependent disease resistance"
                     /product="cysteine protease"
                     /protein_id="AAM19207.1"
                     /db_xref="GI:20334373"
                     /note="Derived using Geneious Prime 2020.1.1 'Annotate
                     from Database' based on nucleotide similarity"
                     /label="Rcr3pim fragment 4 CDS"
     CDS             <8163..>8300
                     /gene="Rcr3"
                     /note="required for Cf-2-dependent disease resistance"
                     /product="cysteine protease"
                     /protein_id="AAM19207.1"
                     /db_xref="GI:20334373"
                     /note="Derived using Geneious Prime 2020.1.1 'Annotate
                     from Database' based on nucleotide similarity"
                     /label="Rcr3pim fragment 5 CDS"
     CDS             <8301..8429
                     /gene="Rcr3"
                     /note="required for Cf-2-dependent disease resistance"
                     /product="cysteine protease"
                     /protein_id="AAM19207.1"
                     /db_xref="GI:20334373"
                     /note="Derived using Geneious Prime 2020.1.1 'Annotate
                     from Database' based on nucleotide similarity"
                     /label="Rcr3pim fragment 6 CDS"
     terminator      8434..8637
                     /note="CaMV poly(A) signal; cauliflower mosaic virus
                     polyadenylation signal"
                     /note="Plant parts kit"
                     /note="Derived using Geneious Prime 2023.1.2 'Annotate
                     from Database' based on nucleotide similarity"
                     /label="35S terminator"
     misc_feature    complement(8683..8837)
                     /note="RB; Right border. Identical to sequence near
                     D-nopaline dehydrogenase on Agrobacterium tumefaciens
                     strain 1D1460 plasmid pTi1D1460 (CP032929 nucleotides
                     186,435 - 186,589). "
                     /note="Derived using Geneious Prime 2023.1.2 'Annotate
                     from Database' based on nucleotide similarity"
                     /label="RB"
     misc_feature    8701..8725
                     /note="T-DNA right border sequence (Thole et al., (2007)
                     Plant Physiol 145:1211-1219)"
                     /note="Derived using Geneious Prime 2023.1.2 'Annotate
                     from Database' based on nucleotide similarity"
                     /label="misc"
ORIGIN      
        1 cgtgcggctg catgaaatcc tggccggttt gtctgatgcc aagctggcgg cctggccggc
       61 cagcttggcc gctgaagaaa ccgagcgccg ccgtctaaaa aggtgatgtg tatttgagta
      121 aaacagcttg cgtcatgcgg tcgctgcgta tatgatgcga tgagtaaata aacaaatacg
      181 caaggggaac gcatgaaggt tatcgctgta cttaaccaga aaggcgggtc aggcaagacg
      241 accatcgcaa cccatctagc ccgcgccctg caactcgccg gggccgatgt tctgttagtc
      301 gattccgatc cccagggcag tgcccgcgat tgggcggccg tgcgggaaga tcaaccgcta
      361 accgttgtcg gcatcgaccg cccgacgatt gaccgcgacg tgaaggccat cggccggcgc
      421 gacttcgtag tgatcgacgg agcgccccag gcggcggact tggctgtgtc cgcgatcaag
      481 gcagccgact tcgtgctgat tccggtgcag ccaagccctt acgacatatg ggccaccgcc
      541 gacctggtgg agctggttaa gcagcgcatt gaggtcacgg atggaaggct acaagcggcc
      601 tttgtcgtgt cgcgggcgat caaaggcacg cgcatcggcg gtgaggttgc cgaggcgctg
      661 gccgggtacg agctgcccat tcttgagtcc cgtatcacgc agcgcgtgag ctacccaggc
      721 actgccgccg ccggcacaac cgttcttgaa tcagaacccg agggcgacgc tgcccgcgag
      781 gtccaggcgc tggccgctga aattaaatca aaactcattt gagttaatga ggtaaagaga
      841 aaatgagcaa aagcacaaac acgctaagtg ccggccgtcc gagcgcacgc agcagcaagg
      901 ctgcaacgtt ggccagcctg gcagacacgc cagccatgaa gcgggtcaac tttcagttgc
      961 cggcggagga tcacaccaag ctgaagatgt acgcggtacg ccaaggcaag accattaccg
     1021 agctgctatc tgaatacatc gcgcagctac cagagtaaat gagcaaatga ataaatgagt
     1081 agatgaattt tagcggctaa aggaggcggc atggaaaatc aagaacaacc aggcaccgac
     1141 gccgtggaat gccccatgtg tggaggaacg ggcggttggc caggcgtaag cggctgggtt
     1201 gtctgccggc cctgcaatgg cactggaacc cccaagcccg aggaatcggc gtgacggtcg
     1261 caaaccatcc ggcccggtac aaatcggcgc ggcgctgggt gatgacctgg tggagaagtt
     1321 gaaggccgcg caggccgccc agcggcaacg catcgaggca gaagcacgcc ccggtgaatc
     1381 gtggcaagcg gccgctgatc gaatccgcaa agaatcccgg caaccgccgg cagccggtgc
     1441 gccgtcgatt aggaagccgc ccaagggcga cgagcaacca gattttttcg ttccgatgct
     1501 ctatgacgtg ggcacccgcg atagtcgcag catcatggac gtggccgttt tccgtctgtc
     1561 gaagcgtgac cgacgagctg gcgaggtgat ccgctacgag cttccagacg ggcacgtaga
     1621 ggtttccgca gggccggccg gcatggccag tgtgtgggat tacgacctgg tactgatggc
     1681 ggtttcccat ctaaccgaat ccatgaaccg ataccgggaa gggaagggag acaagcccgg
     1741 ccgcgtgttc cgtccacacg ttgcggacgt actcaagttc tgccggcgag ccgatggcgg
     1801 aaagcagaaa gacgacctgg tagaaacctg cattcggtta aacaccacgc acgttgccat
     1861 gcagcgtacg aagaaggcca agaacggccg cctggtgacg gtatccgagg gtgaagcctt
     1921 gattagccgc tacaagatcg taaagagcga aaccgggcgg ccggagtaca tcgagatcga
     1981 gctagctgat tggatgtacc gcgagatcac agaaggcaag aacccggacg tgctgacggt
     2041 tcaccccgat tactttttga tcgatcccgg catcggccgt tttctctacc gcctggcacg
     2101 ccgcgccgca ggcaaggcag aagccagatg gttgttcaag acgatctacg aacgcagtgg
     2161 cagcgccgga gagttcaaga agttctgttt caccgtgcgc aagctgatcg ggtcaaatga
     2221 cctgccggag tacgatttga aggaggaggc ggggcaggct ggcccgatcc tagtcatgcg
     2281 ctaccgcaac ctgatcgagg gcgaagcatc cgccggttcc taatgtacgg agcagatgct
     2341 agggcaaatt gccctagcag gggaaaaagg tcgaaaaagc ttctttcctg tggatagcac
     2401 gtacattggg aacccaaagc cgtacattgg gaaccggaac ccgtacattg ggaacccaaa
     2461 gccgtacatt gggaaccggt cacacatgta agtgactgat ataaaagaga aaaaaggcga
     2521 tttttccgcc taaaactctt taaaacttat taaaactctt aaaacccgcc tggcctgtgc
     2581 ataactgtct ggccagcgca cagccgaaca gctgcaaaaa gcgcctaccc ttcggtcgct
     2641 gcgctcccta cgccccgccg cttcgcgtcg gcctatcgcg gccgctggcc gctcaaaaat
     2701 ggctggccta cggccaggca atctaccagg gcgcggacaa gccgcgccgt cgccactcga
     2761 ccgccggcgc ccacatcaag gctccgagtg cgcggaaccc ctatttgttt atttttctaa
     2821 atacattcaa atatgtatcc gctcatgaga caataaccct gataaatgct tcaataatat
     2881 tgaaaaagga agagtatggc taaaatgaga atatcaccgg aattgaaaaa actgatcgaa
     2941 aaataccgct gcgtaaaaga tacggaagga atgtctcctg ctaaggtata taagctggtg
     3001 ggagaaaatg aaaacctata tttaaaaatg acggacagcc ggtataaagg gaccacctat
     3061 gatgtggaac gggaaaagga catgatgcta tggctggaag gaaagctgcc tgttccaaag
     3121 gtcctgcact ttgaacggca tgatggctgg agcaatctgc tcatgagtga ggccgatggc
     3181 gtcctttgct cggaagagta tgaagatgaa caaagccctg aaaagattat cgagctgtat
     3241 gcggagtgca tcaggctctt tcactccatc gacatatcgg attgtcccta tacgaatagc
     3301 ttagacagcc gcttagccga attggattac ttactgaata acgatctggc cgatgtggat
     3361 tgcgaaaact gggaagagga cactccattt aaagatccgc gcgagctgta tgatttttta
     3421 aagacggaaa agcccgaaga ggaacttgtc ttttcccacg gcgacctggg agacagcaac
     3481 atctttgtga aagatggcaa agtaagtggc tttattgatc ttgggagaag cggcagggcg
     3541 gacaagtggt atgacattgc cttctgcgtc cggtcgctca gggaggatat cggggaagaa
     3601 cagtatgtcg agctattttt tgacttactg gggatcaagc ctgattggga gaaaataaaa
     3661 tattatattt tactggatga attgttttag ctgtcagacc aagtttactc atatatactt
     3721 tagattgatt taaaacttca tttttaattt aaaaggatct aggtgaagat cctttttgat
     3781 aatctcatga ccaaaatccc ttaacgtgag ttttcgttcc actgagcgtc agaccccgta
     3841 gaaaagatca aaggatcttc ttgagatcct ttttttctgc gcgtaatctg ctgcttgcaa
     3901 acaaaaaaac caccgctacc agcggtggtt tgtttgccgg atcaagagct accaactctt
     3961 tttccgaagg taactggctt cagcagagcg cagataccaa atactgttct tctagtgtag
     4021 ccgtagttag gccaccactt caagaactct gtagcaccgc ctacatacct cgctctgcta
     4081 atcctgttac cagtggctgc tgccagtggc gataagtcgt gtcttaccgg gttggactca
     4141 agacgatagt taccggataa ggcgcagcgg tcgggctgaa cggggggttc gtgcacacag
     4201 cccagcttgg agcgaacgac ctacaccgaa ctgagatacc tacagcgtga gctatgagaa
     4261 agcgccacgc ttcccgaagg gagaaaggcg gacaggtatc cggtaagcgg cagggtcgga
     4321 acaggagagc gcacgaggga gcttccaggg ggaaacgcct ggtatcttta tagtcctgtc
     4381 gggtttcgcc acctctgact tgagcgtcga tttttgtgat gctcgtcagg ggggcggagc
     4441 ctatggaaaa acgccagcaa cgcggccttt ttacggttcc tgctcggatc tgttggaccg
     4501 gacagtagtc atggttgatg ggctgcctgt atcgagtggt gattttgtgc cgagctgccg
     4561 gtcggggagc tgttggctgg ctggtggcag gatatattgt ggtgtaaaca aattgacgct
     4621 tagacaactt aataacacat tgcggacgtt tttaatgtac tggggttgaa cactctgtgc
     4681 cgaattcgga tccagcggtc ctgctgagcc tcgacatgtt gtcgcaaaat tcgccctgga
     4741 cccgcccaac gatttgtcgt cactgtcaag gtttgacctg cacttcattt ggggcccaca
     4801 tacaccaaaa aaatgctgca taattctcgg ggcagcaagt cggttacccg gccgccgtgc
     4861 tggaccgggt tgaatggtgc ccgtaacttt cggtagagcg gacggccaat actcaacttc
     4921 aaggaatctc acccatgcgc gccggcgggg aaccggagtt cccttcagtg agcgttatta
     4981 gttcgccgct cggtgtgtcg tagatactag cccctggggc acttttgaaa tttgaataag
     5041 atttatgtaa tcagtctttt aggtttgacc ggttctgccg ctttttttaa aattggattt
     5101 gtaataataa aacgcaattg tttgttattg tggcgctcta tcatagatgt cgctataaac
     5161 ctattcagca caatatattg ttttcatttt aatattgtac atataagtag tagggtacaa
     5221 tcagtaaatt gaacggagaa tattattcat aaaaatacga tagtaacggg tgatatattc
     5281 attagaatga accgaaaccg gcggtaagga tctgagctac acatgctcag gttttttaca
     5341 acgtgcacaa cagaattgaa agcaaatatc atgcgatcat aggcttctcg catatctcat
     5401 taaagcagga caagcttact cgctttcttt ttcgaaagtt tgagtacctt cagggcatcc
     5461 tcttgataca ttactttcca cttcgattgg ggcaagctgt agcagttctt gcttagaccg
     5521 aattgccatc tcacagagat gctgaagagt tcgcgaccct ccagaaacgg tgatactaac
     5581 tcctcgaaac cgaatactat aggtacatcc gatctggtcg aaaccgaaaa atcgagatgc
     5641 tgcatagtta accgaatctc ccgtccaaga tccaaggact ctgtgcagtg aagcttccgt
     5701 cctgtcgtat ctgagatatc tcttaaatac aactttcccg aaaccccagc tttccttgaa
     5761 accaagggga ttatcttgat tcgaattcgt ctcatcgtta tgtagccgcc actcagtcca
     5821 actcggactt tcgtcaggaa gtttgaaggg agaagtggta cctcctgatc ctccatccca
     5881 acgttcactg ttagcttgtt ccctagcgtc gtttccttgt atagctcgtt ccatcattcg
     5941 atttggtgta tcgagattgg ttatgaaatt cagatgctag tgtaatgtat tggtaatttg
     6001 ggaagatata ataggaagca aggctattta tccatttctg aaaaggcgaa atggcgtcac
     6061 cgcgagcgtc acgcgcattc cgttcttgct gtaaagcgtt gtttggtaca cttttgacta
     6121 gcgaggcttg gcgtgtcagc gtatctattc aaaagtcgtt aatggctgcg gatcaagaaa
     6181 aagttggaat agaaacagaa tacccgcgaa attcaggccc ggttgccatg tcctacacgc
     6241 cgaaataaac gaccaaatta gtagaaaaat aaaaactgac taggatactt acgtcacgtc
     6301 ttgcgcactg atttgaaaaa tctcaatata aactccgcaa gaattcaagc ttggaggtca
     6361 acatggtgga gcacgacact ctggtctact ccaaaaatgt caaagataca gtctcagaag
     6421 atcaaagggc tattgagact tttcaacaaa ggataatttc gggaaacctc ctcggattcc
     6481 attgcccagc tatctgtcac ttcatcgaaa ggacagtaga aaaggaaggt ggctcctaca
     6541 aatgccatca ttgcgataaa ggaaaggcta tcattcaaga tctctctgcc gacagtggtc
     6601 ccaaagatgg acccccaccc acgaggagca tcgtggaaaa agaagaggtt ccaaccacgt
     6661 ctacaaagca agtggattga tgtgataaca tggtggagca cgacactctg gtctactcca
     6721 aaaatgtcaa agatacagtc tcagaagatc aaagggctat tgagactttt caacaaagga
     6781 taatttcggg aaacctcctc ggattccatt gcccagctat ctgtcacttc atcgaaagga
     6841 cagtagaaaa ggaaggtggc tcctacaaat gccatcattg cgataaagga aaggctatca
     6901 ttcaagatct ctctgccgac agtggtccca aagatggacc cccacccacg aggagcatcg
     6961 tggaaaaaga agaggttcca accacgtcta caaagcaagt ggattgatgt gacatctcca
     7021 ctgacgtaag ggatgacgca caatcccact atccttcgca agacccttcc tctatataag
     7081 gaagttcatt tcatttggag aggacacgct cgagtataag agctcatttt tacaacaatt
     7141 accaacaaca acaaacaaca aacaacatta caattacatt tacaattatc gatacaatgg
     7201 gatttgttct cttttcacaa ttgccttcat ttcttcttgt ctctacactt ctcttattcc
     7261 tagtaatatc ccactcttgc cgtgcaggta agtttctgct tctacctttg atatatatat
     7321 aataattatc attaattagt agtaatataa tatttcaaat atttttttca aaataaaaga
     7381 atgtagtata tagcaattgc ttttctgtag tttataagtg tgtatatttt aatttataac
     7441 ttttctaata tatgaccaaa atttgttgat gtgcaggagg tcgcaactta aaagaattat
     7501 ccatgcttga aaggcatgaa aattggatgg ttcatcatgg acgtgtatac aaagatgata
     7561 tagaaaaaga acaccgcttc aagacattca aggaaaacgt tgagttcatc gaatctttca
     7621 acaagaacgg aactcaacgt tataagctag ccgtcaataa atatgctgat ctgaccactg
     7681 aggaattcac aacatcattt atggggctcg acacttcatt actatcccag caagaatcaa
     7741 cagctacaac aacgtccttt aaatatgata gtgtgactga agtgccgtct aacttggact
     7801 ggagagagtc tggggctgtc actcaagtga aacatcaagg tcgatgtgga tgttgctggg
     7861 cgttttctgc agttggatca ctagaaggag cctacaaaat tgcaacaggc aacttgatgg
     7921 aattctctga acaggaactt ctcgattgca ccaccaacaa ttatggctgc aacggaggtt
     7981 taatgacgaa tgcattcgat tttatcatag aaaatggtgg aatttcaagg gaatcagact
     8041 atgaatacct aggtgaacag tacacatgca gaagccgaga gaaaacagca gcagtgcaaa
     8101 taagtagtta taaagtcgtg cctgaaggtg aaacatcact attacaagcc gtaactaaac
     8161 agccagtgtc cattggaata gctgctagcc aagatttaca gttttacgcg ggaggaactt
     8221 atgacggaaa ctgtgccgat caaattaacc atgctgtaac agcgatagga tatggaactg
     8281 atgaggaagg tcagaaatat tggttgttga agaattcatg gggaacaagt tggggcgaga
     8341 atgggtttat gaaaattata agagattctg gggatccttc aggtctttgt gatatcgcaa
     8401 agatgtcatc ttatccaaac atagcatgag cttctctagc tagagtcgat cgacaagctc
     8461 gagtttctcc ataataatgt gtgagtagtt cccagataag ggaattaggg ttcctatagg
     8521 gtttcgctca tgtgttgagc atataagaaa cccttagtat gtatttgtat ttgtaaaata
     8581 cttctatcaa taaaatttct aattcctaaa accaaaatcc agtactaaaa tccagatcgc
     8641 tactagagga tgcacatgtg accgagggac acgaagtgat ccgtttaaac tatcagtgtt
     8701 tgacaggata tattggcggg taaacctaag agaaaagagc gtttattaga ataatcggat
     8761 atttaaaagg gcgtgaaaag gtttatccgt tcgtccattt gtatgtgcat gccaaccaca
     8821 gggttcccct cgggagtcag c
//
