# Supplementary material for: Bioengineering secreted proteases converts divergent Rcr3 orthologs and paralogs into extracellular immune co-receptors
Source: bioRxiv preprint, doi:10.1101/2024.02.14.580413, version 2 (2024-05-23)
Supplement: Dataset S2 [file 580413_file07.zip › S2_Dataset/pJK235-005.gb]

LOCUS       pJK235-005              8838 bp    DNA     circular UNA 29-JAN-2024
DEFINITION  pL2M-P19//2x35S::NtPR1a-P0P1P2P3Improved-5_R5R6.
ACCESSION   urn.local...2cxo-ecqffyx
VERSION     urn.local...2cxo-ecqffyx
KEYWORDS    .
SOURCE      
  ORGANISM  .
FEATURES             Location/Qualifiers
     misc_feature    1..2785
                     /note="pVS1ori short"
                     /note="Derived using Geneious Prime 2023.1.2 'Annotate
                     from Database' based on nucleotide similarity"
                     /label="pVS1ori short"
     CDS             193..822
                     /note="StaA; similar to IncC2"
                     /codon_start=1
                     /transl_table=11
                     /product="pVS1 partitioning protein"
                     /protein_id="AAD19678.1"
                     /db_xref="GI:4378781"
                     /note="Derived using Geneious Prime 2023.1.2 'Annotate
                     from Database' based on protein similarity"
                     /label="pVS1 partitioning protein CDS"
     CDS             843..1058
                     /note="ORF3; not required for stable maintenance"
                     /codon_start=1
                     /transl_table=11
                     /product="hypothetical protein"
                     /protein_id="AAD19679.1"
                     /db_xref="GI:4378782"
                     /note="Derived using Geneious Prime 2023.1.2 'Annotate
                     from Database' based on protein similarity"
                     /label="hypothetical protein CDS"
     misc_feature    1089..1101
                     /name="KorB box"
                     /note="KorB box"
                     /note="Derived using Geneious Prime 2023.1.2 'Annotate
                     from Database' based on nucleotide similarity"
                     /label="KorB box"
     CDS             1217..2323
                     /note="RepA"
                     /transl_table=11
                     /product="pVS1 replication protein"
                     /protein_id="AAD19680.1"
                     /db_xref="GI:4378783"
                     /note="Derived using Geneious Prime 2023.1.2 'Annotate
                     from Database' based on protein similarity"
                     /label="pVS1 replication protein CDS"
     rep_origin      2389..2583
                     /note="pVS1 origin of replication"
                     /note="Derived using Geneious Prime 2023.1.2 'Annotate
                     from Database' based on nucleotide similarity"
                     /label="pVS1 origin of replication rep origin"
     misc_feature    2389..2396
                     /note="DnaA box"
                     /note="Derived using Geneious Prime 2023.1.2 'Annotate
                     from Database' based on nucleotide similarity"
                     /label="DnaA box"
     repeat_region   2400..2483
                     /note="21 bp repeats"
                     /rpt_type="direct"
                     /note="Derived using Geneious Prime 2023.1.2 'Annotate
                     from Database' based on nucleotide similarity"
                     /label="21 bp repeats repeat region"
     misc_feature    2484..2575
                     /note="AT-rich region"
                     /note="Derived using Geneious Prime 2023.1.2 'Annotate
                     from Database' based on nucleotide similarity"
                     /label="AT-rich region"
     misc_feature    2576..2583
                     /note="DnaA box"
                     /note="Derived using Geneious Prime 2023.1.2 'Annotate
                     from Database' based on nucleotide similarity"
                     /label="DnaA box"
     promoter        2791..2895
                     /gene="bla"
                     /note="AmpR promoter"
                     /note="Derived using Geneious Prime 2023.1.2 'Annotate
                     from Database' based on nucleotide similarity"
                     /label="bla promoter"
     CDS             2896..3690
                     /gene="aphA"
                     /function="kanamycin resistance"
                     /codon_start=1
                     /transl_table=11
                     /product="aminoglycoside 3'-phosphotransferase"
                     /protein_id="ADZ30886.1"
                     /db_xref="GI:325559604"
                     /note="Derived using Geneious Prime 2023.1.2 'Annotate
                     from Database' based on protein similarity"
                     /label="aphA CDS"
     terminator      3691..3838
                     /Note="Beta-lactamase TEM terminator"
                     /note="Derived using Geneious Prime 2023.1.2 'Annotate
                     from Database' based on nucleotide similarity"
                     /label="bla terminator"
     terminator      complement(3840..3878)
                     /name="Tndr"
                     /note="rho independent terminator"
                     /note="Derived using Geneious Prime 2023.1.2 'Annotate
                     from Database' based on nucleotide similarity"
                     /label="Tndr"
     rep_origin      3881..4449
                     /direction="RIGHT"
                     /note="high-copy-number ColE1/pMB1/pBR322/pUC origin of 
                     replication; ori"
                     /note="Derived using Geneious Prime 2023.1.2 'Annotate
                     from Database' based on nucleotide similarity"
                     /label="ori rep origin"
     misc_RNA        3897..4449
                     /name="RNA-II"
                     /note="Derived using Geneious Prime 2023.1.2 'Annotate
                     from Database' based on nucleotide similarity"
                     /label="RNA-II"
     terminator      complement(3898..3931)
                     /name="Tndr"
                     /note="rho independent terminator"
                     /note="Derived using Geneious Prime 2023.1.2 'Annotate
                     from Database' based on nucleotide similarity"
                     /label="Tndr"
     misc_RNA        complement(3900..4007)
                     /name="RNA-I"
                     /note="Derived using Geneious Prime 2023.1.2 'Annotate
                     from Database' based on nucleotide similarity"
                     /label="RNA-I"
     misc_feature    4516..4662
                     /note="LB; left border. Identical to sequence near
                     agrocinopine synthase on Agrobacterium tumefaciens strain
                     1D1460 plasmid pTi1D1460 (CP032929 nucleotides 161,573 -
                     161,719). "
                     /note="Derived using Geneious Prime 2023.1.2 'Annotate
                     from Database' based on nucleotide similarity"
                     /label="LB; left border"
     misc_feature    4585..4609
                     /note="T-DNA left border sequence (Thole et al., (2007)
                     Plant Physiol 145:1211-1219)"
                     /note="Derived using Geneious Prime 2023.1.2 'Annotate
                     from Database' based on nucleotide similarity"
                     /label="misc"
     terminator      complement(4701..5408)
                     /note="OCS terminator"
                     /note="octopine synthase terminator"
                     /note="Derived using Geneious Prime 2023.1.2 'Annotate
                     from Database' based on nucleotide similarity"
                     /label="OCS terminator"
     CDS             complement(5416..5934)
                     /gene="p19"
                     /note="Tombusvirus RNA silencing suppressor 19 kDa
                     protein; similar to CAC01277.1; characterized in PubMed ID
                     18944038"
                     /codon_start=1
                     /transl_table=11
                     /product="RNA silencing suppressor 19 kDa protein"
                     /protein_id="AIN46664.1"
                     /db_xref="GI:684152027"
                     /note="Derived using Geneious Prime 2023.1.2 'Annotate
                     from Database' based on protein similarity"
                     /label="p19 CDS"
     promoter        complement(5939..6319)
                     /note="mas1'-2' mannopine synthase promoter; mas2' drives
                     MCS2 ORF; mas1' truncated by 96 nt; enhancer elements,
                     TATA box, and start codon missing"
                     /note="Derived using Geneious Prime 2023.1.2 'Annotate
                     from Database' based on nucleotide similarity"
                     /label="truncated MAS promoter"
     promoter        6359..7102
                     /note="Double CaMV 35S"
                     /note="Derived using Geneious Prime 2023.1.2 'Annotate
                     from Database' based on nucleotide similarity"
                     /label="2x35S pro (Plant Parts Kit)"
     misc_feature    7135..7189
                     /note="TMV Omega; translational enhancer from the tobacco
                     mosaic virus 5'-leader sequence (Gallie et al., 1988)"
                     /note="Derived using Geneious Prime 2023.1.2 'Annotate
                     from Database' based on nucleotide similarity"
                     /label="TMV Omega (Plant parts kit)"
     sig_peptide     7197..7286
                     /peptide="MGFVLFSQLPSFLLVSTLLLFLVISHSCRA"
                     /note="Derived using Geneious Prime 2023.1.2 'Annotate
                     from Database' based on protein similarity"
                     /label="signal peptide"
     CDS             7197..7286
                     /codon_start=1
                     /transl_table=1
                     /note="Nicotiana tabacum PR1a signal peptide (AA 1 to 30)"
                     /note="Derived using Geneious Prime 2023.1.2 'Annotate
                     from Database' based on protein similarity"
                     /label="NtPR1a SP CDS"
     CDS             join(7287,7477..>7481)
                     /label="GlyGly-Linker"
     intron          7288..7476
                     /Note="Portable intron (PIV2 aka IV2)"
                     /note="Derived using Geneious Prime 2023.1.2 'Annotate
                     from Database' based on nucleotide similarity"
                     /label="PIV2"
     cds             <7482..>7784
                     /label="PIP1 #0"
     CDS             <7785..>7868
                     /label="PIP1 #1"
     CDS             <7869..>7967
                     /label="PIP1 #2"
     CDS             <7968..>8039
                     /gene="pip1"
                     /codon_start=1
                     /product="phytophthora-inhibited protease 1"
                     /protein_id="ABG23376.1"
                     /db_xref="GI:108937128"
                     /label="PIP1 - Part 3"
     Mutation        8010..8012
                     /created_by="User"
                     /label="Q>E"
     CDS             <8040..>8159
                     /label="PIP1 #4"
     CDS             <8160..>8297
                     /label="RCR3 #5"
     CDS             <8298..8426
                     /label="RCR3 #6"
     terminator      8431..8634
                     /note="CaMV poly(A) signal; cauliflower mosaic virus
                     polyadenylation signal"
                     /note="Plant parts kit"
                     /note="Derived using Geneious Prime 2023.1.2 'Annotate
                     from Database' based on nucleotide similarity"
                     /label="35S terminator"
     misc_feature    complement(8680..8834)
                     /note="RB; Right border. Identical to sequence near
                     D-nopaline dehydrogenase on Agrobacterium tumefaciens
                     strain 1D1460 plasmid pTi1D1460 (CP032929 nucleotides
                     186,435 - 186,589). "
                     /note="Derived using Geneious Prime 2023.1.2 'Annotate
                     from Database' based on nucleotide similarity"
                     /label="RB"
     misc_feature    8698..8722
                     /note="T-DNA right border sequence (Thole et al., (2007)
                     Plant Physiol 145:1211-1219)"
                     /note="Derived using Geneious Prime 2023.1.2 'Annotate
                     from Database' based on nucleotide similarity"
                     /label="misc"
ORIGIN      
        1 cgtgcggctg catgaaatcc tggccggttt gtctgatgcc aagctggcgg cctggccggc
       61 cagcttggcc gctgaagaaa ccgagcgccg ccgtctaaaa aggtgatgtg tatttgagta
      121 aaacagcttg cgtcatgcgg tcgctgcgta tatgatgcga tgagtaaata aacaaatacg
      181 caaggggaac gcatgaaggt tatcgctgta cttaaccaga aaggcgggtc aggcaagacg
      241 accatcgcaa cccatctagc ccgcgccctg caactcgccg gggccgatgt tctgttagtc
      301 gattccgatc cccagggcag tgcccgcgat tgggcggccg tgcgggaaga tcaaccgcta
      361 accgttgtcg gcatcgaccg cccgacgatt gaccgcgacg tgaaggccat cggccggcgc
      421 gacttcgtag tgatcgacgg agcgccccag gcggcggact tggctgtgtc cgcgatcaag
      481 gcagccgact tcgtgctgat tccggtgcag ccaagccctt acgacatatg ggccaccgcc
      541 gacctggtgg agctggttaa gcagcgcatt gaggtcacgg atggaaggct acaagcggcc
      601 tttgtcgtgt cgcgggcgat caaaggcacg cgcatcggcg gtgaggttgc cgaggcgctg
      661 gccgggtacg agctgcccat tcttgagtcc cgtatcacgc agcgcgtgag ctacccaggc
      721 actgccgccg ccggcacaac cgttcttgaa tcagaacccg agggcgacgc tgcccgcgag
      781 gtccaggcgc tggccgctga aattaaatca aaactcattt gagttaatga ggtaaagaga
      841 aaatgagcaa aagcacaaac acgctaagtg ccggccgtcc gagcgcacgc agcagcaagg
      901 ctgcaacgtt ggccagcctg gcagacacgc cagccatgaa gcgggtcaac tttcagttgc
      961 cggcggagga tcacaccaag ctgaagatgt acgcggtacg ccaaggcaag accattaccg
     1021 agctgctatc tgaatacatc gcgcagctac cagagtaaat gagcaaatga ataaatgagt
     1081 agatgaattt tagcggctaa aggaggcggc atggaaaatc aagaacaacc aggcaccgac
     1141 gccgtggaat gccccatgtg tggaggaacg ggcggttggc caggcgtaag cggctgggtt
     1201 gtctgccggc cctgcaatgg cactggaacc cccaagcccg aggaatcggc gtgacggtcg
     1261 caaaccatcc ggcccggtac aaatcggcgc ggcgctgggt gatgacctgg tggagaagtt
     1321 gaaggccgcg caggccgccc agcggcaacg catcgaggca gaagcacgcc ccggtgaatc
     1381 gtggcaagcg gccgctgatc gaatccgcaa agaatcccgg caaccgccgg cagccggtgc
     1441 gccgtcgatt aggaagccgc ccaagggcga cgagcaacca gattttttcg ttccgatgct
     1501 ctatgacgtg ggcacccgcg atagtcgcag catcatggac gtggccgttt tccgtctgtc
     1561 gaagcgtgac cgacgagctg gcgaggtgat ccgctacgag cttccagacg ggcacgtaga
     1621 ggtttccgca gggccggccg gcatggccag tgtgtgggat tacgacctgg tactgatggc
     1681 ggtttcccat ctaaccgaat ccatgaaccg ataccgggaa gggaagggag acaagcccgg
     1741 ccgcgtgttc cgtccacacg ttgcggacgt actcaagttc tgccggcgag ccgatggcgg
     1801 aaagcagaaa gacgacctgg tagaaacctg cattcggtta aacaccacgc acgttgccat
     1861 gcagcgtacg aagaaggcca agaacggccg cctggtgacg gtatccgagg gtgaagcctt
     1921 gattagccgc tacaagatcg taaagagcga aaccgggcgg ccggagtaca tcgagatcga
     1981 gctagctgat tggatgtacc gcgagatcac agaaggcaag aacccggacg tgctgacggt
     2041 tcaccccgat tactttttga tcgatcccgg catcggccgt tttctctacc gcctggcacg
     2101 ccgcgccgca ggcaaggcag aagccagatg gttgttcaag acgatctacg aacgcagtgg
     2161 cagcgccgga gagttcaaga agttctgttt caccgtgcgc aagctgatcg ggtcaaatga
     2221 cctgccggag tacgatttga aggaggaggc ggggcaggct ggcccgatcc tagtcatgcg
     2281 ctaccgcaac ctgatcgagg gcgaagcatc cgccggttcc taatgtacgg agcagatgct
     2341 agggcaaatt gccctagcag gggaaaaagg tcgaaaaagc ttctttcctg tggatagcac
     2401 gtacattggg aacccaaagc cgtacattgg gaaccggaac ccgtacattg ggaacccaaa
     2461 gccgtacatt gggaaccggt cacacatgta agtgactgat ataaaagaga aaaaaggcga
     2521 tttttccgcc taaaactctt taaaacttat taaaactctt aaaacccgcc tggcctgtgc
     2581 ataactgtct ggccagcgca cagccgaaca gctgcaaaaa gcgcctaccc ttcggtcgct
     2641 gcgctcccta cgccccgccg cttcgcgtcg gcctatcgcg gccgctggcc gctcaaaaat
     2701 ggctggccta cggccaggca atctaccagg gcgcggacaa gccgcgccgt cgccactcga
     2761 ccgccggcgc ccacatcaag gctccgagtg cgcggaaccc ctatttgttt atttttctaa
     2821 atacattcaa atatgtatcc gctcatgaga caataaccct gataaatgct tcaataatat
     2881 tgaaaaagga agagtatggc taaaatgaga atatcaccgg aattgaaaaa actgatcgaa
     2941 aaataccgct gcgtaaaaga tacggaagga atgtctcctg ctaaggtata taagctggtg
     3001 ggagaaaatg aaaacctata tttaaaaatg acggacagcc ggtataaagg gaccacctat
     3061 gatgtggaac gggaaaagga catgatgcta tggctggaag gaaagctgcc tgttccaaag
     3121 gtcctgcact ttgaacggca tgatggctgg agcaatctgc tcatgagtga ggccgatggc
     3181 gtcctttgct cggaagagta tgaagatgaa caaagccctg aaaagattat cgagctgtat
     3241 gcggagtgca tcaggctctt tcactccatc gacatatcgg attgtcccta tacgaatagc
     3301 ttagacagcc gcttagccga attggattac ttactgaata acgatctggc cgatgtggat
     3361 tgcgaaaact gggaagagga cactccattt aaagatccgc gcgagctgta tgatttttta
     3421 aagacggaaa agcccgaaga ggaacttgtc ttttcccacg gcgacctggg agacagcaac
     3481 atctttgtga aagatggcaa agtaagtggc tttattgatc ttgggagaag cggcagggcg
     3541 gacaagtggt atgacattgc cttctgcgtc cggtcgctca gggaggatat cggggaagaa
     3601 cagtatgtcg agctattttt tgacttactg gggatcaagc ctgattggga gaaaataaaa
     3661 tattatattt tactggatga attgttttag ctgtcagacc aagtttactc atatatactt
     3721 tagattgatt taaaacttca tttttaattt aaaaggatct aggtgaagat cctttttgat
     3781 aatctcatga ccaaaatccc ttaacgtgag ttttcgttcc actgagcgtc agaccccgta
     3841 gaaaagatca aaggatcttc ttgagatcct ttttttctgc gcgtaatctg ctgcttgcaa
     3901 acaaaaaaac caccgctacc agcggtggtt tgtttgccgg atcaagagct accaactctt
     3961 tttccgaagg taactggctt cagcagagcg cagataccaa atactgttct tctagtgtag
     4021 ccgtagttag gccaccactt caagaactct gtagcaccgc ctacatacct cgctctgcta
     4081 atcctgttac cagtggctgc tgccagtggc gataagtcgt gtcttaccgg gttggactca
     4141 agacgatagt taccggataa ggcgcagcgg tcgggctgaa cggggggttc gtgcacacag
     4201 cccagcttgg agcgaacgac ctacaccgaa ctgagatacc tacagcgtga gctatgagaa
     4261 agcgccacgc ttcccgaagg gagaaaggcg gacaggtatc cggtaagcgg cagggtcgga
     4321 acaggagagc gcacgaggga gcttccaggg ggaaacgcct ggtatcttta tagtcctgtc
     4381 gggtttcgcc acctctgact tgagcgtcga tttttgtgat gctcgtcagg ggggcggagc
     4441 ctatggaaaa acgccagcaa cgcggccttt ttacggttcc tgctcggatc tgttggaccg
     4501 gacagtagtc atggttgatg ggctgcctgt atcgagtggt gattttgtgc cgagctgccg
     4561 gtcggggagc tgttggctgg ctggtggcag gatatattgt ggtgtaaaca aattgacgct
     4621 tagacaactt aataacacat tgcggacgtt tttaatgtac tggggttgaa cactctgtgc
     4681 cgaattcgga tccagcggtc ctgctgagcc tcgacatgtt gtcgcaaaat tcgccctgga
     4741 cccgcccaac gatttgtcgt cactgtcaag gtttgacctg cacttcattt ggggcccaca
     4801 tacaccaaaa aaatgctgca taattctcgg ggcagcaagt cggttacccg gccgccgtgc
     4861 tggaccgggt tgaatggtgc ccgtaacttt cggtagagcg gacggccaat actcaacttc
     4921 aaggaatctc acccatgcgc gccggcgggg aaccggagtt cccttcagtg agcgttatta
     4981 gttcgccgct cggtgtgtcg tagatactag cccctggggc acttttgaaa tttgaataag
     5041 atttatgtaa tcagtctttt aggtttgacc ggttctgccg ctttttttaa aattggattt
     5101 gtaataataa aacgcaattg tttgttattg tggcgctcta tcatagatgt cgctataaac
     5161 ctattcagca caatatattg ttttcatttt aatattgtac atataagtag tagggtacaa
     5221 tcagtaaatt gaacggagaa tattattcat aaaaatacga tagtaacggg tgatatattc
     5281 attagaatga accgaaaccg gcggtaagga tctgagctac acatgctcag gttttttaca
     5341 acgtgcacaa cagaattgaa agcaaatatc atgcgatcat aggcttctcg catatctcat
     5401 taaagcagga caagcttact cgctttcttt ttcgaaagtt tgagtacctt cagggcatcc
     5461 tcttgataca ttactttcca cttcgattgg ggcaagctgt agcagttctt gcttagaccg
     5521 aattgccatc tcacagagat gctgaagagt tcgcgaccct ccagaaacgg tgatactaac
     5581 tcctcgaaac cgaatactat aggtacatcc gatctggtcg aaaccgaaaa atcgagatgc
     5641 tgcatagtta accgaatctc ccgtccaaga tccaaggact ctgtgcagtg aagcttccgt
     5701 cctgtcgtat ctgagatatc tcttaaatac aactttcccg aaaccccagc tttccttgaa
     5761 accaagggga ttatcttgat tcgaattcgt ctcatcgtta tgtagccgcc actcagtcca
     5821 actcggactt tcgtcaggaa gtttgaaggg agaagtggta cctcctgatc ctccatccca
     5881 acgttcactg ttagcttgtt ccctagcgtc gtttccttgt atagctcgtt ccatcattcg
     5941 atttggtgta tcgagattgg ttatgaaatt cagatgctag tgtaatgtat tggtaatttg
     6001 ggaagatata ataggaagca aggctattta tccatttctg aaaaggcgaa atggcgtcac
     6061 cgcgagcgtc acgcgcattc cgttcttgct gtaaagcgtt gtttggtaca cttttgacta
     6121 gcgaggcttg gcgtgtcagc gtatctattc aaaagtcgtt aatggctgcg gatcaagaaa
     6181 aagttggaat agaaacagaa tacccgcgaa attcaggccc ggttgccatg tcctacacgc
     6241 cgaaataaac gaccaaatta gtagaaaaat aaaaactgac taggatactt acgtcacgtc
     6301 ttgcgcactg atttgaaaaa tctcaatata aactccgcaa gaattcaagc ttggaggtca
     6361 acatggtgga gcacgacact ctggtctact ccaaaaatgt caaagataca gtctcagaag
     6421 atcaaagggc tattgagact tttcaacaaa ggataatttc gggaaacctc ctcggattcc
     6481 attgcccagc tatctgtcac ttcatcgaaa ggacagtaga aaaggaaggt ggctcctaca
     6541 aatgccatca ttgcgataaa ggaaaggcta tcattcaaga tctctctgcc gacagtggtc
     6601 ccaaagatgg acccccaccc acgaggagca tcgtggaaaa agaagaggtt ccaaccacgt
     6661 ctacaaagca agtggattga tgtgataaca tggtggagca cgacactctg gtctactcca
     6721 aaaatgtcaa agatacagtc tcagaagatc aaagggctat tgagactttt caacaaagga
     6781 taatttcggg aaacctcctc ggattccatt gcccagctat ctgtcacttc atcgaaagga
     6841 cagtagaaaa ggaaggtggc tcctacaaat gccatcattg cgataaagga aaggctatca
     6901 ttcaagatct ctctgccgac agtggtccca aagatggacc cccacccacg aggagcatcg
     6961 tggaaaaaga agaggttcca accacgtcta caaagcaagt ggattgatgt gacatctcca
     7021 ctgacgtaag ggatgacgca caatcccact atccttcgca agacccttcc tctatataag
     7081 gaagttcatt tcatttggag aggacacgct cgagtataag agctcatttt tacaacaatt
     7141 accaacaaca acaaacaaca aacaacatta caattacatt tacaattatc gatacaatgg
     7201 gatttgttct cttttcacaa ttgccttcat ttcttcttgt ctctacactt ctcttattcc
     7261 tagtaatatc ccactcttgc cgtgcaggta agtttctgct tctacctttg atatatatat
     7321 aataattatc attaattagt agtaatataa tatttcaaat atttttttca aaataaaaga
     7381 atgtagtata tagcaattgc ttttctgtag tttataagtg tgtatatttt aatttataac
     7441 ttttctaata tatgaccaaa atttgttgat gtgcaggagg tcgcaactta aaagaattat
     7501 ccatgcttga aaggcatgaa aattggatgg ttcatcatgg acgtgtatac aaagatgata
     7561 tagaaaaaga acaccgcttc aagacattca aggaaaacgt tgagttcatc gaatctttca
     7621 acaagaacgg aactcaacgt tataagctag ccgtcaataa atatgctgat ctgaccactg
     7681 aggaattcac aacatcattt atggggctcg acacttcatt actatcccag caagaatcaa
     7741 cagctacaac aacgtccttt aaatatgata gtgtgactga agtgccgaat agcatggact
     7801 ggagaaagag agggagtgtc acaggagtca aggatcaagg tgtatgtgga tgttgttggg
     7861 cattttctgc ggccgcggct atagaaggag catatcaaat tgcaaacaac gaactaatct
     7921 ctctttcaga gcaacaacta ttggattgct ctacgcagaa caaaggctgc gagggcggac
     7981 taatgactgt tgcttacgac ttcttacttg aaaacggcgg cattactaca gagactaact
     8041 atccttatga agaagctcaa aatgtttgca agaccgaaca accagcagca gttactatca
     8101 atggctacga agtcgtacca tctgacgagt catcgttgtt gaaagctgta gtgaatcagc
     8161 cagtgtccat tggaatagct gctagccaag atttacagtt ttacgcggga ggaacttatg
     8221 acggaaactg tgccgatcaa attaaccatg ctgtaacagc gataggatat ggaactgatg
     8281 aggaaggtca gaaatattgg ttgttgaaga attcatgggg aacaagttgg ggcgagaatg
     8341 ggtttatgaa aattataaga gattctgggg atccttcagg tctttgtgat atcgcaaaga
     8401 tgtcatctta tccaaacata gcatgagctt ctctagctag agtcgatcga caagctcgag
     8461 tttctccata ataatgtgtg agtagttccc agataaggga attagggttc ctatagggtt
     8521 tcgctcatgt gttgagcata taagaaaccc ttagtatgta tttgtatttg taaaatactt
     8581 ctatcaataa aatttctaat tcctaaaacc aaaatccagt actaaaatcc agatcgctac
     8641 tagaggatgc acatgtgacc gagggacacg aagtgatccg tttaaactat cagtgtttga
     8701 caggatatat tggcgggtaa acctaagaga aaagagcgtt tattagaata atcggatatt
     8761 taaaagggcg tgaaaaggtt tatccgttcg tccatttgta tgtgcatgcc aaccacaggg
     8821 ttcccctcgg gagtcagc
//
