# Supplementary material for: Bioengineering secreted proteases converts divergent Rcr3 orthologs and paralogs into extracellular immune co-receptors
Source: bioRxiv preprint, doi:10.1101/2024.02.14.580413, version 2 (2024-05-23)
Supplement: Dataset S2 [file 580413_file07.zip › S2_Dataset/pJK100-035.gb]

LOCUS       pJK100-035              7153 bp    DNA     circular UNA 29-JAN-2024
DEFINITION  pL2M-2x35S::NtPR1a-P0R1P2P3P4R5P6.
ACCESSION   urn.local...2csv-ecqffy2
VERSION     urn.local...2csv-ecqffy2
KEYWORDS    .
SOURCE      
  ORGANISM  .
FEATURES             Location/Qualifiers
     misc_feature    1..2785
                     /note="pVS1ori short"
                     /note="Derived using Geneious Prime 2023.1.2 'Annotate
                     from Database' based on nucleotide similarity"
                     /label="pVS1ori short"
     CDS             193..822
                     /note="StaA; similar to IncC2"
                     /codon_start=1
                     /transl_table=11
                     /product="pVS1 partitioning protein"
                     /protein_id="AAD19678.1"
                     /db_xref="GI:4378781"
                     /note="Derived using Geneious Prime 2023.1.2 'Annotate
                     from Database' based on protein similarity"
                     /label="pVS1 partitioning protein CDS"
     CDS             843..1058
                     /note="ORF3; not required for stable maintenance"
                     /codon_start=1
                     /transl_table=11
                     /product="hypothetical protein"
                     /protein_id="AAD19679.1"
                     /db_xref="GI:4378782"
                     /note="Derived using Geneious Prime 2023.1.2 'Annotate
                     from Database' based on protein similarity"
                     /label="hypothetical protein CDS"
     misc_feature    1089..1101
                     /name="KorB box"
                     /note="KorB box"
                     /note="Derived using Geneious Prime 2023.1.2 'Annotate
                     from Database' based on nucleotide similarity"
                     /label="KorB box"
     CDS             1217..2323
                     /note="RepA"
                     /transl_table=11
                     /product="pVS1 replication protein"
                     /protein_id="AAD19680.1"
                     /db_xref="GI:4378783"
                     /note="Derived using Geneious Prime 2023.1.2 'Annotate
                     from Database' based on protein similarity"
                     /label="pVS1 replication protein CDS"
     rep_origin      2389..2583
                     /note="pVS1 origin of replication"
                     /note="Derived using Geneious Prime 2023.1.2 'Annotate
                     from Database' based on nucleotide similarity"
                     /label="pVS1 origin of replication rep origin"
     misc_feature    2389..2396
                     /note="DnaA box"
                     /note="Derived using Geneious Prime 2023.1.2 'Annotate
                     from Database' based on nucleotide similarity"
                     /label="DnaA box"
     repeat_region   2400..2483
                     /note="21 bp repeats"
                     /rpt_type="direct"
                     /note="Derived using Geneious Prime 2023.1.2 'Annotate
                     from Database' based on nucleotide similarity"
                     /label="21 bp repeats repeat region"
     misc_feature    2484..2575
                     /note="AT-rich region"
                     /note="Derived using Geneious Prime 2023.1.2 'Annotate
                     from Database' based on nucleotide similarity"
                     /label="AT-rich region"
     misc_feature    2576..2583
                     /note="DnaA box"
                     /note="Derived using Geneious Prime 2023.1.2 'Annotate
                     from Database' based on nucleotide similarity"
                     /label="DnaA box"
     promoter        2791..2895
                     /gene="bla"
                     /note="AmpR promoter"
                     /note="Derived using Geneious Prime 2023.1.2 'Annotate
                     from Database' based on nucleotide similarity"
                     /label="bla promoter"
     CDS             2896..3690
                     /gene="aphA"
                     /function="kanamycin resistance"
                     /codon_start=1
                     /transl_table=11
                     /product="aminoglycoside 3'-phosphotransferase"
                     /protein_id="ADZ30886.1"
                     /db_xref="GI:325559604"
                     /note="Derived using Geneious Prime 2023.1.2 'Annotate
                     from Database' based on protein similarity"
                     /label="aphA CDS"
     terminator      3691..3838
                     /Note="Beta-lactamase TEM terminator"
                     /note="Derived using Geneious Prime 2023.1.2 'Annotate
                     from Database' based on nucleotide similarity"
                     /label="bla terminator"
     terminator      complement(3840..3878)
                     /name="Tndr"
                     /note="rho independent terminator"
                     /note="Derived using Geneious Prime 2023.1.2 'Annotate
                     from Database' based on nucleotide similarity"
                     /label="Tndr"
     rep_origin      3881..4449
                     /direction="RIGHT"
                     /note="high-copy-number ColE1/pMB1/pBR322/pUC origin of 
                     replication; ori"
                     /note="Derived using Geneious Prime 2023.1.2 'Annotate
                     from Database' based on nucleotide similarity"
                     /label="ori rep origin"
     misc_RNA        3897..4449
                     /name="RNA-II"
                     /note="Derived using Geneious Prime 2023.1.2 'Annotate
                     from Database' based on nucleotide similarity"
                     /label="RNA-II"
     terminator      complement(3898..3931)
                     /name="Tndr"
                     /note="rho independent terminator"
                     /note="Derived using Geneious Prime 2023.1.2 'Annotate
                     from Database' based on nucleotide similarity"
                     /label="Tndr"
     misc_RNA        complement(3900..4007)
                     /name="RNA-I"
                     /note="Derived using Geneious Prime 2023.1.2 'Annotate
                     from Database' based on nucleotide similarity"
                     /label="RNA-I"
     misc_feature    4516..4662
                     /note="LB; left border. Identical to sequence near
                     agrocinopine synthase on Agrobacterium tumefaciens strain
                     1D1460 plasmid pTi1D1460 (CP032929 nucleotides 161,573 -
                     161,719). "
                     /note="Derived using Geneious Prime 2023.1.2 'Annotate
                     from Database' based on nucleotide similarity"
                     /label="LB; left border"
     misc_feature    4585..4609
                     /note="T-DNA left border sequence (Thole et al., (2007)
                     Plant Physiol 145:1211-1219)"
                     /note="Derived using Geneious Prime 2023.1.2 'Annotate
                     from Database' based on nucleotide similarity"
                     /label="misc"
     promoter        4700..5443
                     /note="Double CaMV 35S"
                     /note="Derived using Geneious Prime 2023.1.2 'Annotate
                     from Database' based on nucleotide similarity"
                     /label="2x35S pro (Plant Parts Kit)"
     misc_feature    5476..5530
                     /note="TMV Omega; translational enhancer from the tobacco
                     mosaic virus 5'-leader sequence (Gallie et al., 1988)"
                     /note="Derived using Geneious Prime 2023.1.2 'Annotate
                     from Database' based on nucleotide similarity"
                     /label="TMV Omega (Plant parts kit)"
     sig_peptide     5538..5627
                     /peptide="MGFVLFSQLPSFLLVSTLLLFLVISHSCRA"
                     /note="Derived using Geneious Prime 2023.1.2 'Annotate
                     from Database' based on protein similarity"
                     /label="signal peptide"
     CDS             5538..5627
                     /codon_start=1
                     /transl_table=1
                     /note="Nicotiana tabacum PR1a signal peptide (AA 1 to 30)"
                     /note="Derived using Geneious Prime 2023.1.2 'Annotate
                     from Database' based on protein similarity"
                     /label="NtPR1a SP CDS"
     CDS             join(5628,5818..5822)
                     /label="linker CDS"
     intron          5629..5817
                     /Note="Portable intron (PIV2 aka IV2)"
                     /note="Derived using Geneious Prime 2023.1.2 'Annotate
                     from Database' based on nucleotide similarity"
                     /label="PIV2"
     CDS             <5823..>6125
                     /gene="pip1"
                     /product="phytophthora-inhibited protease 1"
                     /protein_id="ABG23376.1"
                     /db_xref="GI:108937128"
                     /note="Derived using Geneious Prime 2020.1.1 'Annotate
                     from Database' based on nucleotide similarity"
                     /label="Pip1 pro-domain fragment CDS"
     CDS             <6126..>6206
                     /gene="Rcr3"
                     /note="required for Cf-2-dependent disease resistance"
                     /product="cysteine protease"
                     /protein_id="AAM19207.1"
                     /db_xref="GI:20334373"
                     /note="Derived using Geneious Prime 2020.1.1 'Annotate
                     from Database' based on nucleotide similarity"
                     /label="Rcr3pim fragment 1 CDS"
     CDS             <6207..>6311
                     /gene="pip1"
                     /product="phytophthora-inhibited protease 1"
                     /protein_id="ABG23376.1"
                     /db_xref="GI:108937128"
                     /note="Derived using Geneious Prime 2020.1.1 'Annotate
                     from Database' based on nucleotide similarity"
                     /label="Pip1 fragment 2 CDS"
     CDS             <6312..>6386
                     /gene="pip1"
                     /product="phytophthora-inhibited protease 1"
                     /protein_id="ABG23376.1"
                     /db_xref="GI:108937128"
                     /note="Derived using Geneious Prime 2020.1.1 'Annotate
                     from Database' based on nucleotide similarity"
                     /label="Pip1 fragment 3 CDS"
     CDS             <6387..>6506
                     /gene="pip1"
                     /product="phytophthora-inhibited protease 1"
                     /protein_id="ABG23376.1"
                     /db_xref="GI:108937128"
                     /note="Derived using Geneious Prime 2020.1.1 'Annotate
                     from Database' based on nucleotide similarity"
                     /label="Pip1 fragment 4 CDS"
     CDS             <6507..>6644
                     /gene="Rcr3"
                     /note="required for Cf-2-dependent disease resistance"
                     /product="cysteine protease"
                     /protein_id="AAM19207.1"
                     /db_xref="GI:20334373"
                     /note="Derived using Geneious Prime 2020.1.1 'Annotate
                     from Database' based on nucleotide similarity"
                     /label="Rcr3pim fragment 5 CDS"
     CDS             <6645..6770
                     /gene="pip1"
                     /product="phytophthora-inhibited protease 1"
                     /protein_id="ABG23376.1"
                     /db_xref="GI:108937128"
                     /note="Derived using Geneious Prime 2020.1.1 'Annotate
                     from Database' based on nucleotide similarity"
                     /label="Pip1 fragment 6 CDS"
     terminator      6775..6978
                     /note="CaMV poly(A) signal; cauliflower mosaic virus
                     polyadenylation signal"
                     /note="Plant parts kit"
                     /note="Derived using Geneious Prime 2023.1.2 'Annotate
                     from Database' based on nucleotide similarity"
                     /label="35S terminator"
     misc_feature    complement(7024..7149)
                     /note="RB; Right border. Identical to sequence near
                     D-nopaline dehydrogenase on Agrobacterium tumefaciens
                     strain 1D1460 plasmid pTi1D1460. Partial RB overdrive
                     sequence (CP032929 nucleotides 186,435 - 186,560)."
                     /label="RB partial overdrive sequence"
     misc_feature    7042..7066
                     /note="T-DNA right border sequence (Thole et al., (2007)
                     Plant Physiol 145:1211-1219)"
                     /note="Derived using Geneious Prime 2023.1.2 'Annotate
                     from Database' based on nucleotide similarity"
                     /label="misc"
ORIGIN      
        1 cgtgcggctg catgaaatcc tggccggttt gtctgatgcc aagctggcgg cctggccggc
       61 cagcttggcc gctgaagaaa ccgagcgccg ccgtctaaaa aggtgatgtg tatttgagta
      121 aaacagcttg cgtcatgcgg tcgctgcgta tatgatgcga tgagtaaata aacaaatacg
      181 caaggggaac gcatgaaggt tatcgctgta cttaaccaga aaggcgggtc aggcaagacg
      241 accatcgcaa cccatctagc ccgcgccctg caactcgccg gggccgatgt tctgttagtc
      301 gattccgatc cccagggcag tgcccgcgat tgggcggccg tgcgggaaga tcaaccgcta
      361 accgttgtcg gcatcgaccg cccgacgatt gaccgcgacg tgaaggccat cggccggcgc
      421 gacttcgtag tgatcgacgg agcgccccag gcggcggact tggctgtgtc cgcgatcaag
      481 gcagccgact tcgtgctgat tccggtgcag ccaagccctt acgacatatg ggccaccgcc
      541 gacctggtgg agctggttaa gcagcgcatt gaggtcacgg atggaaggct acaagcggcc
      601 tttgtcgtgt cgcgggcgat caaaggcacg cgcatcggcg gtgaggttgc cgaggcgctg
      661 gccgggtacg agctgcccat tcttgagtcc cgtatcacgc agcgcgtgag ctacccaggc
      721 actgccgccg ccggcacaac cgttcttgaa tcagaacccg agggcgacgc tgcccgcgag
      781 gtccaggcgc tggccgctga aattaaatca aaactcattt gagttaatga ggtaaagaga
      841 aaatgagcaa aagcacaaac acgctaagtg ccggccgtcc gagcgcacgc agcagcaagg
      901 ctgcaacgtt ggccagcctg gcagacacgc cagccatgaa gcgggtcaac tttcagttgc
      961 cggcggagga tcacaccaag ctgaagatgt acgcggtacg ccaaggcaag accattaccg
     1021 agctgctatc tgaatacatc gcgcagctac cagagtaaat gagcaaatga ataaatgagt
     1081 agatgaattt tagcggctaa aggaggcggc atggaaaatc aagaacaacc aggcaccgac
     1141 gccgtggaat gccccatgtg tggaggaacg ggcggttggc caggcgtaag cggctgggtt
     1201 gtctgccggc cctgcaatgg cactggaacc cccaagcccg aggaatcggc gtgacggtcg
     1261 caaaccatcc ggcccggtac aaatcggcgc ggcgctgggt gatgacctgg tggagaagtt
     1321 gaaggccgcg caggccgccc agcggcaacg catcgaggca gaagcacgcc ccggtgaatc
     1381 gtggcaagcg gccgctgatc gaatccgcaa agaatcccgg caaccgccgg cagccggtgc
     1441 gccgtcgatt aggaagccgc ccaagggcga cgagcaacca gattttttcg ttccgatgct
     1501 ctatgacgtg ggcacccgcg atagtcgcag catcatggac gtggccgttt tccgtctgtc
     1561 gaagcgtgac cgacgagctg gcgaggtgat ccgctacgag cttccagacg ggcacgtaga
     1621 ggtttccgca gggccggccg gcatggccag tgtgtgggat tacgacctgg tactgatggc
     1681 ggtttcccat ctaaccgaat ccatgaaccg ataccgggaa gggaagggag acaagcccgg
     1741 ccgcgtgttc cgtccacacg ttgcggacgt actcaagttc tgccggcgag ccgatggcgg
     1801 aaagcagaaa gacgacctgg tagaaacctg cattcggtta aacaccacgc acgttgccat
     1861 gcagcgtacg aagaaggcca agaacggccg cctggtgacg gtatccgagg gtgaagcctt
     1921 gattagccgc tacaagatcg taaagagcga aaccgggcgg ccggagtaca tcgagatcga
     1981 gctagctgat tggatgtacc gcgagatcac agaaggcaag aacccggacg tgctgacggt
     2041 tcaccccgat tactttttga tcgatcccgg catcggccgt tttctctacc gcctggcacg
     2101 ccgcgccgca ggcaaggcag aagccagatg gttgttcaag acgatctacg aacgcagtgg
     2161 cagcgccgga gagttcaaga agttctgttt caccgtgcgc aagctgatcg ggtcaaatga
     2221 cctgccggag tacgatttga aggaggaggc ggggcaggct ggcccgatcc tagtcatgcg
     2281 ctaccgcaac ctgatcgagg gcgaagcatc cgccggttcc taatgtacgg agcagatgct
     2341 agggcaaatt gccctagcag gggaaaaagg tcgaaaaagc ttctttcctg tggatagcac
     2401 gtacattggg aacccaaagc cgtacattgg gaaccggaac ccgtacattg ggaacccaaa
     2461 gccgtacatt gggaaccggt cacacatgta agtgactgat ataaaagaga aaaaaggcga
     2521 tttttccgcc taaaactctt taaaacttat taaaactctt aaaacccgcc tggcctgtgc
     2581 ataactgtct ggccagcgca cagccgaaca gctgcaaaaa gcgcctaccc ttcggtcgct
     2641 gcgctcccta cgccccgccg cttcgcgtcg gcctatcgcg gccgctggcc gctcaaaaat
     2701 ggctggccta cggccaggca atctaccagg gcgcggacaa gccgcgccgt cgccactcga
     2761 ccgccggcgc ccacatcaag gctccgagtg cgcggaaccc ctatttgttt atttttctaa
     2821 atacattcaa atatgtatcc gctcatgaga caataaccct gataaatgct tcaataatat
     2881 tgaaaaagga agagtatggc taaaatgaga atatcaccgg aattgaaaaa actgatcgaa
     2941 aaataccgct gcgtaaaaga tacggaagga atgtctcctg ctaaggtata taagctggtg
     3001 ggagaaaatg aaaacctata tttaaaaatg acggacagcc ggtataaagg gaccacctat
     3061 gatgtggaac gggaaaagga catgatgcta tggctggaag gaaagctgcc tgttccaaag
     3121 gtcctgcact ttgaacggca tgatggctgg agcaatctgc tcatgagtga ggccgatggc
     3181 gtcctttgct cggaagagta tgaagatgaa caaagccctg aaaagattat cgagctgtat
     3241 gcggagtgca tcaggctctt tcactccatc gacatatcgg attgtcccta tacgaatagc
     3301 ttagacagcc gcttagccga attggattac ttactgaata acgatctggc cgatgtggat
     3361 tgcgaaaact gggaagagga cactccattt aaagatccgc gcgagctgta tgatttttta
     3421 aagacggaaa agcccgaaga ggaacttgtc ttttcccacg gcgacctggg agacagcaac
     3481 atctttgtga aagatggcaa agtaagtggc tttattgatc ttgggagaag cggcagggcg
     3541 gacaagtggt atgacattgc cttctgcgtc cggtcgctca gggaggatat cggggaagaa
     3601 cagtatgtcg agctattttt tgacttactg gggatcaagc ctgattggga gaaaataaaa
     3661 tattatattt tactggatga attgttttag ctgtcagacc aagtttactc atatatactt
     3721 tagattgatt taaaacttca tttttaattt aaaaggatct aggtgaagat cctttttgat
     3781 aatctcatga ccaaaatccc ttaacgtgag ttttcgttcc actgagcgtc agaccccgta
     3841 gaaaagatca aaggatcttc ttgagatcct ttttttctgc gcgtaatctg ctgcttgcaa
     3901 acaaaaaaac caccgctacc agcggtggtt tgtttgccgg atcaagagct accaactctt
     3961 tttccgaagg taactggctt cagcagagcg cagataccaa atactgttct tctagtgtag
     4021 ccgtagttag gccaccactt caagaactct gtagcaccgc ctacatacct cgctctgcta
     4081 atcctgttac cagtggctgc tgccagtggc gataagtcgt gtcttaccgg gttggactca
     4141 agacgatagt taccggataa ggcgcagcgg tcgggctgaa cggggggttc gtgcacacag
     4201 cccagcttgg agcgaacgac ctacaccgaa ctgagatacc tacagcgtga gctatgagaa
     4261 agcgccacgc ttcccgaagg gagaaaggcg gacaggtatc cggtaagcgg cagggtcgga
     4321 acaggagagc gcacgaggga gcttccaggg ggaaacgcct ggtatcttta tagtcctgtc
     4381 gggtttcgcc acctctgact tgagcgtcga tttttgtgat gctcgtcagg ggggcggagc
     4441 ctatggaaaa acgccagcaa cgcggccttt ttacggttcc tgctcggatc tgttggaccg
     4501 gacagtagtc atggttgatg ggctgcctgt atcgagtggt gattttgtgc cgagctgccg
     4561 gtcggggagc tgttggctgg ctggtggcag gatatattgt ggtgtaaaca aattgacgct
     4621 tagacaactt aataacacat tgcggacgtt tttaatgtac tggggttgaa cactctgtgc
     4681 cgaattcgga tccggaggtc aacatggtgg agcacgacac tctggtctac tccaaaaatg
     4741 tcaaagatac agtctcagaa gatcaaaggg ctattgagac ttttcaacaa aggataattt
     4801 cgggaaacct cctcggattc cattgcccag ctatctgtca cttcatcgaa aggacagtag
     4861 aaaaggaagg tggctcctac aaatgccatc attgcgataa aggaaaggct atcattcaag
     4921 atctctctgc cgacagtggt cccaaagatg gacccccacc cacgaggagc atcgtggaaa
     4981 aagaagaggt tccaaccacg tctacaaagc aagtggattg atgtgataac atggtggagc
     5041 acgacactct ggtctactcc aaaaatgtca aagatacagt ctcagaagat caaagggcta
     5101 ttgagacttt tcaacaaagg ataatttcgg gaaacctcct cggattccat tgcccagcta
     5161 tctgtcactt catcgaaagg acagtagaaa aggaaggtgg ctcctacaaa tgccatcatt
     5221 gcgataaagg aaaggctatc attcaagatc tctctgccga cagtggtccc aaagatggac
     5281 ccccacccac gaggagcatc gtggaaaaag aagaggttcc aaccacgtct acaaagcaag
     5341 tggattgatg tgacatctcc actgacgtaa gggatgacgc acaatcccac tatccttcgc
     5401 aagacccttc ctctatataa ggaagttcat ttcatttgga gaggacacgc tcgagtataa
     5461 gagctcattt ttacaacaat taccaacaac aacaaacaac aaacaacatt acaattacat
     5521 ttacaattat cgatacaatg ggatttgttc tcttttcaca attgccttca tttcttcttg
     5581 tctctacact tctcttattc ctagtaatat cccactcttg ccgtgcaggt aagtttctgc
     5641 ttctaccttt gatatatata taataattat cattaattag tagtaatata atatttcaaa
     5701 tatttttttc aaaataaaag aatgtagtat atagcaattg cttttctgta gtttataagt
     5761 gtgtatattt taatttataa cttttctaat atatgaccaa aatttgttga tgtgcaggag
     5821 gtcgcaactt aaaagaatta tccatgcttg aaaggcatga aaattggatg gttcatcatg
     5881 gacgtgtata caaagatgat atagaaaaag aacaccgctt caagacattc aaggaaaacg
     5941 ttgagttcat cgaatctttc aacaagaacg gaactcaacg ttataagcta gccgtcaata
     6001 aatatgctga tctgaccact gaggaattca caacatcatt tatggggctc gacacttcat
     6061 tactatccca gcaagaatca acagctacaa caacgtcctt taaatatgat agtgtgactg
     6121 aagtgccgtc taacttggac tggagagagt ctggggctgt cactcaagtg aaacatcaag
     6181 gtcgatgtgg atgttgctgg gcgttttctg cggccgcggc tatagaagga gcatatcaaa
     6241 ttgcaaacaa cgaactaatc tctctttcag agcaacaact attggattgc tctacgcaga
     6301 acaaaggctg cgagggcgga ctaatgactg tcgcttacga cttcttactt cagaacaatg
     6361 gcgggggcat taccacagag actaactatc cttatgaaga agctcaaaat gtttgcaaga
     6421 ccgaacaacc agcagcagtt actatcaatg gctacgaagt cgtaccatct gacgagtcat
     6481 cgttgttgaa agctgtagtg aatcagccag tgtccattgg aatagctgct agccaagatt
     6541 tacagtttta cgcgggagga acttatgacg gaaactgtgc cgatcaaatt aaccatgctg
     6601 taacagcgat aggatatgga actgatgagg aaggtcagaa atattggata gtgaagaatt
     6661 catgggggag tgattggggt gaggaaggat atatgagaat tgctagagat gttggagttg
     6721 atggtggcca ttgtggcatt gcaaaggttg cgtcgttccc tactgcttga gcttctctag
     6781 ctagagtcga tcgacaagct cgagtttctc cataataatg tgtgagtagt tcccagataa
     6841 gggaattagg gttcctatag ggtttcgctc atgtgttgag catataagaa acccttagta
     6901 tgtatttgta tttgtaaaat acttctatca ataaaatttc taattcctaa aaccaaaatc
     6961 cagtactaaa atccagatcg ctgcaagagg atgcacatgt gaccgaggga cacgaagtga
     7021 tccgtttaaa ctatcagtgt ttgacaggat atattggcgg gtaaacctaa gagaaaagag
     7081 cgtttattag aataatcgga tatttaaaag ggcgtgaaaa ggtttatccg ttcgtccatt
     7141 tgtatgtgcc agc
//
