# Supplementary material for: Bioengineering secreted proteases converts divergent Rcr3 orthologs and paralogs into extracellular immune co-receptors
Source: bioRxiv preprint, doi:10.1101/2024.02.14.580413, version 2 (2024-05-23)
Supplement: Dataset S2 [file 580413_file07.zip › S2_Dataset/pJK100-064.gb]

LOCUS       pJK100-064              7153 bp    DNA     circular UNA 29-JAN-2024
DEFINITION  pL2M-2x35S::NtPR1a-P0R1R2R3R4R5R6.
ACCESSION   urn.local...2cwp-ecqffyp
VERSION     urn.local...2cwp-ecqffyp
KEYWORDS    .
SOURCE      
  ORGANISM  .
FEATURES             Location/Qualifiers
     misc_feature    1..2785
                     /note="pVS1ori short"
                     /note="Derived using Geneious Prime 2023.1.2 'Annotate
                     from Database' based on nucleotide similarity"
                     /label="pVS1ori short"
     CDS             193..822
                     /note="StaA; similar to IncC2"
                     /codon_start=1
                     /transl_table=11
                     /product="pVS1 partitioning protein"
                     /protein_id="AAD19678.1"
                     /db_xref="GI:4378781"
                     /note="Derived using Geneious Prime 2023.1.2 'Annotate
                     from Database' based on protein similarity"
                     /label="pVS1 partitioning protein CDS"
     CDS             843..1058
                     /note="ORF3; not required for stable maintenance"
                     /codon_start=1
                     /transl_table=11
                     /product="hypothetical protein"
                     /protein_id="AAD19679.1"
                     /db_xref="GI:4378782"
                     /note="Derived using Geneious Prime 2023.1.2 'Annotate
                     from Database' based on protein similarity"
                     /label="hypothetical protein CDS"
     misc_feature    1089..1101
                     /name="KorB box"
                     /note="KorB box"
                     /note="Derived using Geneious Prime 2023.1.2 'Annotate
                     from Database' based on nucleotide similarity"
                     /label="KorB box"
     CDS             1217..2323
                     /note="RepA"
                     /transl_table=11
                     /product="pVS1 replication protein"
                     /protein_id="AAD19680.1"
                     /db_xref="GI:4378783"
                     /note="Derived using Geneious Prime 2023.1.2 'Annotate
                     from Database' based on protein similarity"
                     /label="pVS1 replication protein CDS"
     rep_origin      2389..2583
                     /note="pVS1 origin of replication"
                     /note="Derived using Geneious Prime 2023.1.2 'Annotate
                     from Database' based on nucleotide similarity"
                     /label="pVS1 origin of replication rep origin"
     misc_feature    2389..2396
                     /note="DnaA box"
                     /note="Derived using Geneious Prime 2023.1.2 'Annotate
                     from Database' based on nucleotide similarity"
                     /label="DnaA box"
     repeat_region   2400..2483
                     /note="21 bp repeats"
                     /rpt_type="direct"
                     /note="Derived using Geneious Prime 2023.1.2 'Annotate
                     from Database' based on nucleotide similarity"
                     /label="21 bp repeats repeat region"
     misc_feature    2484..2575
                     /note="AT-rich region"
                     /note="Derived using Geneious Prime 2023.1.2 'Annotate
                     from Database' based on nucleotide similarity"
                     /label="AT-rich region"
     misc_feature    2576..2583
                     /note="DnaA box"
                     /note="Derived using Geneious Prime 2023.1.2 'Annotate
                     from Database' based on nucleotide similarity"
                     /label="DnaA box"
     promoter        2791..2895
                     /gene="bla"
                     /note="AmpR promoter"
                     /note="Derived using Geneious Prime 2023.1.2 'Annotate
                     from Database' based on nucleotide similarity"
                     /label="bla promoter"
     CDS             2896..3690
                     /gene="aphA"
                     /function="kanamycin resistance"
                     /codon_start=1
                     /transl_table=11
                     /product="aminoglycoside 3'-phosphotransferase"
                     /protein_id="ADZ30886.1"
                     /db_xref="GI:325559604"
                     /note="Derived using Geneious Prime 2023.1.2 'Annotate
                     from Database' based on protein similarity"
                     /label="aphA CDS"
     terminator      3691..3838
                     /Note="Beta-lactamase TEM terminator"
                     /note="Derived using Geneious Prime 2023.1.2 'Annotate
                     from Database' based on nucleotide similarity"
                     /label="bla terminator"
     terminator      complement(3840..3878)
                     /name="Tndr"
                     /note="rho independent terminator"
                     /note="Derived using Geneious Prime 2023.1.2 'Annotate
                     from Database' based on nucleotide similarity"
                     /label="Tndr"
     rep_origin      3881..4449
                     /direction="RIGHT"
                     /note="high-copy-number ColE1/pMB1/pBR322/pUC origin of 
                     replication; ori"
                     /note="Derived using Geneious Prime 2023.1.2 'Annotate
                     from Database' based on nucleotide similarity"
                     /label="ori rep origin"
     misc_RNA        3897..4449
                     /name="RNA-II"
                     /note="Derived using Geneious Prime 2023.1.2 'Annotate
                     from Database' based on nucleotide similarity"
                     /label="RNA-II"
     terminator      complement(3898..3931)
                     /name="Tndr"
                     /note="rho independent terminator"
                     /note="Derived using Geneious Prime 2023.1.2 'Annotate
                     from Database' based on nucleotide similarity"
                     /label="Tndr"
     misc_RNA        complement(3900..4007)
                     /name="RNA-I"
                     /note="Derived using Geneious Prime 2023.1.2 'Annotate
                     from Database' based on nucleotide similarity"
                     /label="RNA-I"
     misc_feature    4516..4662
                     /note="LB; left border. Identical to sequence near
                     agrocinopine synthase on Agrobacterium tumefaciens strain
                     1D1460 plasmid pTi1D1460 (CP032929 nucleotides 161,573 -
                     161,719). "
                     /note="Derived using Geneious Prime 2023.1.2 'Annotate
                     from Database' based on nucleotide similarity"
                     /label="LB; left border"
     misc_feature    4585..4609
                     /note="T-DNA left border sequence (Thole et al., (2007)
                     Plant Physiol 145:1211-1219)"
                     /note="Derived using Geneious Prime 2023.1.2 'Annotate
                     from Database' based on nucleotide similarity"
                     /label="misc"
     promoter        4700..5443
                     /note="Double CaMV 35S"
                     /note="Derived using Geneious Prime 2023.1.2 'Annotate
                     from Database' based on nucleotide similarity"
                     /label="2x35S pro (Plant Parts Kit)"
     misc_feature    5476..5530
                     /note="TMV Omega; translational enhancer from the tobacco
                     mosaic virus 5'-leader sequence (Gallie et al., 1988)"
                     /note="Derived using Geneious Prime 2023.1.2 'Annotate
                     from Database' based on nucleotide similarity"
                     /label="TMV Omega (Plant parts kit)"
     sig_peptide     5538..5627
                     /peptide="MGFVLFSQLPSFLLVSTLLLFLVISHSCRA"
                     /note="Derived using Geneious Prime 2023.1.2 'Annotate
                     from Database' based on protein similarity"
                     /label="signal peptide"
     CDS             5538..5627
                     /codon_start=1
                     /transl_table=1
                     /note="Nicotiana tabacum PR1a signal peptide (AA 1 to 30)"
                     /note="Derived using Geneious Prime 2023.1.2 'Annotate
                     from Database' based on protein similarity"
                     /label="NtPR1a SP CDS"
     CDS             join(5628,5818..5822)
                     /label="linker CDS"
     intron          5629..5817
                     /Note="Portable intron (PIV2 aka IV2)"
                     /note="Derived using Geneious Prime 2023.1.2 'Annotate
                     from Database' based on nucleotide similarity"
                     /label="PIV2"
     CDS             <5823..>6125
                     /gene="pip1"
                     /product="phytophthora-inhibited protease 1"
                     /protein_id="ABG23376.1"
                     /db_xref="GI:108937128"
                     /note="Derived using Geneious Prime 2020.1.1 'Annotate
                     from Database' based on nucleotide similarity"
                     /label="Pip1 pro-domain fragment CDS"
     CDS             <6126..>6206
                     /gene="Rcr3"
                     /note="required for Cf-2-dependent disease resistance"
                     /product="cysteine protease"
                     /protein_id="AAM19207.1"
                     /db_xref="GI:20334373"
                     /note="Derived using Geneious Prime 2020.1.1 'Annotate
                     from Database' based on nucleotide similarity"
                     /label="Rcr3pim fragment 1 CDS"
     CDS             <6207..>6311
                     /gene="Rcr3"
                     /note="required for Cf-2-dependent disease resistance"
                     /product="cysteine protease"
                     /protein_id="AAM19207.1"
                     /db_xref="GI:20334373"
                     /note="Derived using Geneious Prime 2020.1.1 'Annotate
                     from Database' based on nucleotide similarity"
                     /label="Rcr3pim fragment 2 CDS"
     CDS             <6312..>6380
                     /gene="Rcr3"
                     /note="required for Cf-2-dependent disease resistance"
                     /product="cysteine protease"
                     /protein_id="AAM19207.1"
                     /db_xref="GI:20334373"
                     /note="Derived using Geneious Prime 2020.1.1 'Annotate
                     from Database' based on nucleotide similarity"
                     /label="Rcr3pim fragment 3 CDS"
     CDS             <6381..>6503
                     /gene="Rcr3"
                     /note="required for Cf-2-dependent disease resistance"
                     /product="cysteine protease"
                     /protein_id="AAM19207.1"
                     /db_xref="GI:20334373"
                     /note="Derived using Geneious Prime 2020.1.1 'Annotate
                     from Database' based on nucleotide similarity"
                     /label="Rcr3pim fragment 4 CDS"
     CDS             <6504..>6641
                     /gene="Rcr3"
                     /note="required for Cf-2-dependent disease resistance"
                     /product="cysteine protease"
                     /protein_id="AAM19207.1"
                     /db_xref="GI:20334373"
                     /note="Derived using Geneious Prime 2020.1.1 'Annotate
                     from Database' based on nucleotide similarity"
                     /label="Rcr3pim fragment 5 CDS"
     CDS             <6642..6770
                     /gene="Rcr3"
                     /note="required for Cf-2-dependent disease resistance"
                     /product="cysteine protease"
                     /protein_id="AAM19207.1"
                     /db_xref="GI:20334373"
                     /note="Derived using Geneious Prime 2020.1.1 'Annotate
                     from Database' based on nucleotide similarity"
                     /label="Rcr3pim fragment 6 CDS"
     terminator      6775..6978
                     /note="CaMV poly(A) signal; cauliflower mosaic virus
                     polyadenylation signal"
                     /note="Plant parts kit"
                     /note="Derived using Geneious Prime 2023.1.2 'Annotate
                     from Database' based on nucleotide similarity"
                     /label="35S terminator"
     misc_feature    complement(7024..7149)
                     /note="RB; Right border. Identical to sequence near
                     D-nopaline dehydrogenase on Agrobacterium tumefaciens
                     strain 1D1460 plasmid pTi1D1460. Partial RB overdrive
                     sequence (CP032929 nucleotides 186,435 - 186,560)."
                     /label="RB partial overdrive sequence"
     misc_feature    7042..7066
                     /note="T-DNA right border sequence (Thole et al., (2007)
                     Plant Physiol 145:1211-1219)"
                     /note="Derived using Geneious Prime 2023.1.2 'Annotate
                     from Database' based on nucleotide similarity"
                     /label="misc"
ORIGIN      
        1 cgtgcggctg catgaaatcc tggccggttt gtctgatgcc aagctggcgg cctggccggc
       61 cagcttggcc gctgaagaaa ccgagcgccg ccgtctaaaa aggtgatgtg tatttgagta
      121 aaacagcttg cgtcatgcgg tcgctgcgta tatgatgcga tgagtaaata aacaaatacg
      181 caaggggaac gcatgaaggt tatcgctgta cttaaccaga aaggcgggtc aggcaagacg
      241 accatcgcaa cccatctagc ccgcgccctg caactcgccg gggccgatgt tctgttagtc
      301 gattccgatc cccagggcag tgcccgcgat tgggcggccg tgcgggaaga tcaaccgcta
      361 accgttgtcg gcatcgaccg cccgacgatt gaccgcgacg tgaaggccat cggccggcgc
      421 gacttcgtag tgatcgacgg agcgccccag gcggcggact tggctgtgtc cgcgatcaag
      481 gcagccgact tcgtgctgat tccggtgcag ccaagccctt acgacatatg ggccaccgcc
      541 gacctggtgg agctggttaa gcagcgcatt gaggtcacgg atggaaggct acaagcggcc
      601 tttgtcgtgt cgcgggcgat caaaggcacg cgcatcggcg gtgaggttgc cgaggcgctg
      661 gccgggtacg agctgcccat tcttgagtcc cgtatcacgc agcgcgtgag ctacccaggc
      721 actgccgccg ccggcacaac cgttcttgaa tcagaacccg agggcgacgc tgcccgcgag
      781 gtccaggcgc tggccgctga aattaaatca aaactcattt gagttaatga ggtaaagaga
      841 aaatgagcaa aagcacaaac acgctaagtg ccggccgtcc gagcgcacgc agcagcaagg
      901 ctgcaacgtt ggccagcctg gcagacacgc cagccatgaa gcgggtcaac tttcagttgc
      961 cggcggagga tcacaccaag ctgaagatgt acgcggtacg ccaaggcaag accattaccg
     1021 agctgctatc tgaatacatc gcgcagctac cagagtaaat gagcaaatga ataaatgagt
     1081 agatgaattt tagcggctaa aggaggcggc atggaaaatc aagaacaacc aggcaccgac
     1141 gccgtggaat gccccatgtg tggaggaacg ggcggttggc caggcgtaag cggctgggtt
     1201 gtctgccggc cctgcaatgg cactggaacc cccaagcccg aggaatcggc gtgacggtcg
     1261 caaaccatcc ggcccggtac aaatcggcgc ggcgctgggt gatgacctgg tggagaagtt
     1321 gaaggccgcg caggccgccc agcggcaacg catcgaggca gaagcacgcc ccggtgaatc
     1381 gtggcaagcg gccgctgatc gaatccgcaa agaatcccgg caaccgccgg cagccggtgc
     1441 gccgtcgatt aggaagccgc ccaagggcga cgagcaacca gattttttcg ttccgatgct
     1501 ctatgacgtg ggcacccgcg atagtcgcag catcatggac gtggccgttt tccgtctgtc
     1561 gaagcgtgac cgacgagctg gcgaggtgat ccgctacgag cttccagacg ggcacgtaga
     1621 ggtttccgca gggccggccg gcatggccag tgtgtgggat tacgacctgg tactgatggc
     1681 ggtttcccat ctaaccgaat ccatgaaccg ataccgggaa gggaagggag acaagcccgg
     1741 ccgcgtgttc cgtccacacg ttgcggacgt actcaagttc tgccggcgag ccgatggcgg
     1801 aaagcagaaa gacgacctgg tagaaacctg cattcggtta aacaccacgc acgttgccat
     1861 gcagcgtacg aagaaggcca agaacggccg cctggtgacg gtatccgagg gtgaagcctt
     1921 gattagccgc tacaagatcg taaagagcga aaccgggcgg ccggagtaca tcgagatcga
     1981 gctagctgat tggatgtacc gcgagatcac agaaggcaag aacccggacg tgctgacggt
     2041 tcaccccgat tactttttga tcgatcccgg catcggccgt tttctctacc gcctggcacg
     2101 ccgcgccgca ggcaaggcag aagccagatg gttgttcaag acgatctacg aacgcagtgg
     2161 cagcgccgga gagttcaaga agttctgttt caccgtgcgc aagctgatcg ggtcaaatga
     2221 cctgccggag tacgatttga aggaggaggc ggggcaggct ggcccgatcc tagtcatgcg
     2281 ctaccgcaac ctgatcgagg gcgaagcatc cgccggttcc taatgtacgg agcagatgct
     2341 agggcaaatt gccctagcag gggaaaaagg tcgaaaaagc ttctttcctg tggatagcac
     2401 gtacattggg aacccaaagc cgtacattgg gaaccggaac ccgtacattg ggaacccaaa
     2461 gccgtacatt gggaaccggt cacacatgta agtgactgat ataaaagaga aaaaaggcga
     2521 tttttccgcc taaaactctt taaaacttat taaaactctt aaaacccgcc tggcctgtgc
     2581 ataactgtct ggccagcgca cagccgaaca gctgcaaaaa gcgcctaccc ttcggtcgct
     2641 gcgctcccta cgccccgccg cttcgcgtcg gcctatcgcg gccgctggcc gctcaaaaat
     2701 ggctggccta cggccaggca atctaccagg gcgcggacaa gccgcgccgt cgccactcga
     2761 ccgccggcgc ccacatcaag gctccgagtg cgcggaaccc ctatttgttt atttttctaa
     2821 atacattcaa atatgtatcc gctcatgaga caataaccct gataaatgct tcaataatat
     2881 tgaaaaagga agagtatggc taaaatgaga atatcaccgg aattgaaaaa actgatcgaa
     2941 aaataccgct gcgtaaaaga tacggaagga atgtctcctg ctaaggtata taagctggtg
     3001 ggagaaaatg aaaacctata tttaaaaatg acggacagcc ggtataaagg gaccacctat
     3061 gatgtggaac gggaaaagga catgatgcta tggctggaag gaaagctgcc tgttccaaag
     3121 gtcctgcact ttgaacggca tgatggctgg agcaatctgc tcatgagtga ggccgatggc
     3181 gtcctttgct cggaagagta tgaagatgaa caaagccctg aaaagattat cgagctgtat
     3241 gcggagtgca tcaggctctt tcactccatc gacatatcgg attgtcccta tacgaatagc
     3301 ttagacagcc gcttagccga attggattac ttactgaata acgatctggc cgatgtggat
     3361 tgcgaaaact gggaagagga cactccattt aaagatccgc gcgagctgta tgatttttta
     3421 aagacggaaa agcccgaaga ggaacttgtc ttttcccacg gcgacctggg agacagcaac
     3481 atctttgtga aagatggcaa agtaagtggc tttattgatc ttgggagaag cggcagggcg
     3541 gacaagtggt atgacattgc cttctgcgtc cggtcgctca gggaggatat cggggaagaa
     3601 cagtatgtcg agctattttt tgacttactg gggatcaagc ctgattggga gaaaataaaa
     3661 tattatattt tactggatga attgttttag ctgtcagacc aagtttactc atatatactt
     3721 tagattgatt taaaacttca tttttaattt aaaaggatct aggtgaagat cctttttgat
     3781 aatctcatga ccaaaatccc ttaacgtgag ttttcgttcc actgagcgtc agaccccgta
     3841 gaaaagatca aaggatcttc ttgagatcct ttttttctgc gcgtaatctg ctgcttgcaa
     3901 acaaaaaaac caccgctacc agcggtggtt tgtttgccgg atcaagagct accaactctt
     3961 tttccgaagg taactggctt cagcagagcg cagataccaa atactgttct tctagtgtag
     4021 ccgtagttag gccaccactt caagaactct gtagcaccgc ctacatacct cgctctgcta
     4081 atcctgttac cagtggctgc tgccagtggc gataagtcgt gtcttaccgg gttggactca
     4141 agacgatagt taccggataa ggcgcagcgg tcgggctgaa cggggggttc gtgcacacag
     4201 cccagcttgg agcgaacgac ctacaccgaa ctgagatacc tacagcgtga gctatgagaa
     4261 agcgccacgc ttcccgaagg gagaaaggcg gacaggtatc cggtaagcgg cagggtcgga
     4321 acaggagagc gcacgaggga gcttccaggg ggaaacgcct ggtatcttta tagtcctgtc
     4381 gggtttcgcc acctctgact tgagcgtcga tttttgtgat gctcgtcagg ggggcggagc
     4441 ctatggaaaa acgccagcaa cgcggccttt ttacggttcc tgctcggatc tgttggaccg
     4501 gacagtagtc atggttgatg ggctgcctgt atcgagtggt gattttgtgc cgagctgccg
     4561 gtcggggagc tgttggctgg ctggtggcag gatatattgt ggtgtaaaca aattgacgct
     4621 tagacaactt aataacacat tgcggacgtt tttaatgtac tggggttgaa cactctgtgc
     4681 cgaattcgga tccggaggtc aacatggtgg agcacgacac tctggtctac tccaaaaatg
     4741 tcaaagatac agtctcagaa gatcaaaggg ctattgagac ttttcaacaa aggataattt
     4801 cgggaaacct cctcggattc cattgcccag ctatctgtca cttcatcgaa aggacagtag
     4861 aaaaggaagg tggctcctac aaatgccatc attgcgataa aggaaaggct atcattcaag
     4921 atctctctgc cgacagtggt cccaaagatg gacccccacc cacgaggagc atcgtggaaa
     4981 aagaagaggt tccaaccacg tctacaaagc aagtggattg atgtgataac atggtggagc
     5041 acgacactct ggtctactcc aaaaatgtca aagatacagt ctcagaagat caaagggcta
     5101 ttgagacttt tcaacaaagg ataatttcgg gaaacctcct cggattccat tgcccagcta
     5161 tctgtcactt catcgaaagg acagtagaaa aggaaggtgg ctcctacaaa tgccatcatt
     5221 gcgataaagg aaaggctatc attcaagatc tctctgccga cagtggtccc aaagatggac
     5281 ccccacccac gaggagcatc gtggaaaaag aagaggttcc aaccacgtct acaaagcaag
     5341 tggattgatg tgacatctcc actgacgtaa gggatgacgc acaatcccac tatccttcgc
     5401 aagacccttc ctctatataa ggaagttcat ttcatttgga gaggacacgc tcgagtataa
     5461 gagctcattt ttacaacaat taccaacaac aacaaacaac aaacaacatt acaattacat
     5521 ttacaattat cgatacaatg ggatttgttc tcttttcaca attgccttca tttcttcttg
     5581 tctctacact tctcttattc ctagtaatat cccactcttg ccgtgcaggt aagtttctgc
     5641 ttctaccttt gatatatata taataattat cattaattag tagtaatata atatttcaaa
     5701 tatttttttc aaaataaaag aatgtagtat atagcaattg cttttctgta gtttataagt
     5761 gtgtatattt taatttataa cttttctaat atatgaccaa aatttgttga tgtgcaggag
     5821 gtcgcaactt aaaagaatta tccatgcttg aaaggcatga aaattggatg gttcatcatg
     5881 gacgtgtata caaagatgat atagaaaaag aacaccgctt caagacattc aaggaaaacg
     5941 ttgagttcat cgaatctttc aacaagaacg gaactcaacg ttataagcta gccgtcaata
     6001 aatatgctga tctgaccact gaggaattca caacatcatt tatggggctc gacacttcat
     6061 tactatccca gcaagaatca acagctacaa caacgtcctt taaatatgat agtgtgactg
     6121 aagtgccgtc taacttggac tggagagagt ctggggctgt cactcaagtg aaacatcaag
     6181 gtcgatgtgg atgttgctgg gcgttttctg cagttggatc actagaagga gcctacaaaa
     6241 ttgcaacagg caacttgatg gaattctctg aacaggaact tctcgattgc accaccaaca
     6301 attatggctg caacggaggt ttaatgacga atgcattcga ttttatcata gaaaatggtg
     6361 gaatttcaag ggaatcagac tatgaatacc taggtgaaca gtacacatgc agaagccgag
     6421 agaaaacagc agcagtgcaa ataagtagtt ataaagtcgt gcctgaaggt gaaacatcac
     6481 tattacaagc cgtaactaaa cagccagtgt ccattggaat agctgctagc caagatttac
     6541 agttttacgc gggaggaact tatgacggaa actgtgccga tcaaattaac catgctgtaa
     6601 cagcgatagg atatggaact gatgaggaag gtcagaaata ttggttgttg aagaattcat
     6661 ggggaacaag ttggggcgag aatgggttta tgaaaattat aagagattct ggggatcctt
     6721 caggtctttg tgatatcgca aagatgtcat cttatccaaa catagcatga gcttctctag
     6781 ctagagtcga tcgacaagct cgagtttctc cataataatg tgtgagtagt tcccagataa
     6841 gggaattagg gttcctatag ggtttcgctc atgtgttgag catataagaa acccttagta
     6901 tgtatttgta tttgtaaaat acttctatca ataaaatttc taattcctaa aaccaaaatc
     6961 cagtactaaa atccagatcg ctgcaagagg atgcacatgt gaccgaggga cacgaagtga
     7021 tccgtttaaa ctatcagtgt ttgacaggat atattggcgg gtaaacctaa gagaaaagag
     7081 cgtttattag aataatcgga tatttaaaag ggcgtgaaaa ggtttatccg ttcgtccatt
     7141 tgtatgtgcc agc
//
