# Supplementary material for: Bioengineering secreted proteases converts divergent Rcr3 orthologs and paralogs into extracellular immune co-receptors
Source: bioRxiv preprint, doi:10.1101/2024.02.14.580413, version 2 (2024-05-23)
Supplement: Dataset S2 [file 580413_file07.zip › S2_Dataset/pJK235-045.gb]

LOCUS       pJK235-045              8841 bp    DNA     circular UNA 29-JAN-2024
DEFINITION  pL2M-P19//2x35S::NtPR1a-P0P1P2R3P5i2-P6i10.
ACCESSION   urn.local...2cyb-ecqffz4
VERSION     urn.local...2cyb-ecqffz4
KEYWORDS    .
SOURCE      
  ORGANISM  .
FEATURES             Location/Qualifiers
     misc_feature    1..2785
                     /note="pVS1ori short"
                     /note="Derived using Geneious Prime 2023.1.2 'Annotate
                     from Database' based on nucleotide similarity"
                     /label="pVS1ori short"
     CDS             193..822
                     /note="StaA; similar to IncC2"
                     /codon_start=1
                     /transl_table=11
                     /product="pVS1 partitioning protein"
                     /protein_id="AAD19678.1"
                     /db_xref="GI:4378781"
                     /note="Derived using Geneious Prime 2023.1.2 'Annotate
                     from Database' based on protein similarity"
                     /label="pVS1 partitioning protein CDS"
     CDS             843..1058
                     /note="ORF3; not required for stable maintenance"
                     /codon_start=1
                     /transl_table=11
                     /product="hypothetical protein"
                     /protein_id="AAD19679.1"
                     /db_xref="GI:4378782"
                     /note="Derived using Geneious Prime 2023.1.2 'Annotate
                     from Database' based on protein similarity"
                     /label="hypothetical protein CDS"
     misc_feature    1089..1101
                     /name="KorB box"
                     /note="KorB box"
                     /note="Derived using Geneious Prime 2023.1.2 'Annotate
                     from Database' based on nucleotide similarity"
                     /label="KorB box"
     CDS             1217..2323
                     /note="RepA"
                     /transl_table=11
                     /product="pVS1 replication protein"
                     /protein_id="AAD19680.1"
                     /db_xref="GI:4378783"
                     /note="Derived using Geneious Prime 2023.1.2 'Annotate
                     from Database' based on protein similarity"
                     /label="pVS1 replication protein CDS"
     rep_origin      2389..2583
                     /note="pVS1 origin of replication"
                     /note="Derived using Geneious Prime 2023.1.2 'Annotate
                     from Database' based on nucleotide similarity"
                     /label="pVS1 origin of replication rep origin"
     misc_feature    2389..2396
                     /note="DnaA box"
                     /note="Derived using Geneious Prime 2023.1.2 'Annotate
                     from Database' based on nucleotide similarity"
                     /label="DnaA box"
     repeat_region   2400..2483
                     /note="21 bp repeats"
                     /rpt_type="direct"
                     /note="Derived using Geneious Prime 2023.1.2 'Annotate
                     from Database' based on nucleotide similarity"
                     /label="21 bp repeats repeat region"
     misc_feature    2484..2575
                     /note="AT-rich region"
                     /note="Derived using Geneious Prime 2023.1.2 'Annotate
                     from Database' based on nucleotide similarity"
                     /label="AT-rich region"
     misc_feature    2576..2583
                     /note="DnaA box"
                     /note="Derived using Geneious Prime 2023.1.2 'Annotate
                     from Database' based on nucleotide similarity"
                     /label="DnaA box"
     promoter        2791..2895
                     /gene="bla"
                     /note="AmpR promoter"
                     /note="Derived using Geneious Prime 2023.1.2 'Annotate
                     from Database' based on nucleotide similarity"
                     /label="bla promoter"
     CDS             2896..3690
                     /gene="aphA"
                     /function="kanamycin resistance"
                     /codon_start=1
                     /transl_table=11
                     /product="aminoglycoside 3'-phosphotransferase"
                     /protein_id="ADZ30886.1"
                     /db_xref="GI:325559604"
                     /note="Derived using Geneious Prime 2023.1.2 'Annotate
                     from Database' based on protein similarity"
                     /label="aphA CDS"
     terminator      3691..3838
                     /Note="Beta-lactamase TEM terminator"
                     /note="Derived using Geneious Prime 2023.1.2 'Annotate
                     from Database' based on nucleotide similarity"
                     /label="bla terminator"
     terminator      complement(3840..3878)
                     /name="Tndr"
                     /note="rho independent terminator"
                     /note="Derived using Geneious Prime 2023.1.2 'Annotate
                     from Database' based on nucleotide similarity"
                     /label="Tndr"
     rep_origin      3881..4449
                     /direction="RIGHT"
                     /note="high-copy-number ColE1/pMB1/pBR322/pUC origin of 
                     replication; ori"
                     /note="Derived using Geneious Prime 2023.1.2 'Annotate
                     from Database' based on nucleotide similarity"
                     /label="ori rep origin"
     misc_RNA        3897..4449
                     /name="RNA-II"
                     /note="Derived using Geneious Prime 2023.1.2 'Annotate
                     from Database' based on nucleotide similarity"
                     /label="RNA-II"
     terminator      complement(3898..3931)
                     /name="Tndr"
                     /note="rho independent terminator"
                     /note="Derived using Geneious Prime 2023.1.2 'Annotate
                     from Database' based on nucleotide similarity"
                     /label="Tndr"
     misc_RNA        complement(3900..4007)
                     /name="RNA-I"
                     /note="Derived using Geneious Prime 2023.1.2 'Annotate
                     from Database' based on nucleotide similarity"
                     /label="RNA-I"
     misc_feature    4516..4662
                     /note="LB; left border. Identical to sequence near
                     agrocinopine synthase on Agrobacterium tumefaciens strain
                     1D1460 plasmid pTi1D1460 (CP032929 nucleotides 161,573 -
                     161,719). "
                     /note="Derived using Geneious Prime 2023.1.2 'Annotate
                     from Database' based on nucleotide similarity"
                     /label="LB; left border"
     misc_feature    4585..4609
                     /note="T-DNA left border sequence (Thole et al., (2007)
                     Plant Physiol 145:1211-1219)"
                     /note="Derived using Geneious Prime 2023.1.2 'Annotate
                     from Database' based on nucleotide similarity"
                     /label="misc"
     terminator      complement(4701..5408)
                     /note="OCS terminator"
                     /note="octopine synthase terminator"
                     /note="Derived using Geneious Prime 2023.1.2 'Annotate
                     from Database' based on nucleotide similarity"
                     /label="OCS terminator"
     CDS             complement(5416..5934)
                     /gene="p19"
                     /note="Tombusvirus RNA silencing suppressor 19 kDa
                     protein; similar to CAC01277.1; characterized in PubMed ID
                     18944038"
                     /codon_start=1
                     /transl_table=11
                     /product="RNA silencing suppressor 19 kDa protein"
                     /protein_id="AIN46664.1"
                     /db_xref="GI:684152027"
                     /note="Derived using Geneious Prime 2023.1.2 'Annotate
                     from Database' based on protein similarity"
                     /label="p19 CDS"
     promoter        complement(5939..6319)
                     /note="mas1'-2' mannopine synthase promoter; mas2' drives
                     MCS2 ORF; mas1' truncated by 96 nt; enhancer elements,
                     TATA box, and start codon missing"
                     /note="Derived using Geneious Prime 2023.1.2 'Annotate
                     from Database' based on nucleotide similarity"
                     /label="truncated MAS promoter"
     promoter        6359..7102
                     /note="Double CaMV 35S"
                     /note="Derived using Geneious Prime 2023.1.2 'Annotate
                     from Database' based on nucleotide similarity"
                     /label="2x35S pro (Plant Parts Kit)"
     misc_feature    7135..7189
                     /note="TMV Omega; translational enhancer from the tobacco
                     mosaic virus 5'-leader sequence (Gallie et al., 1988)"
                     /note="Derived using Geneious Prime 2023.1.2 'Annotate
                     from Database' based on nucleotide similarity"
                     /label="TMV Omega (Plant parts kit)"
     sig_peptide     7197..7286
                     /peptide="MGFVLFSQLPSFLLVSTLLLFLVISHSCRA"
                     /note="Derived using Geneious Prime 2023.1.2 'Annotate
                     from Database' based on protein similarity"
                     /label="signal peptide"
     CDS             7197..7286
                     /codon_start=1
                     /transl_table=1
                     /note="Nicotiana tabacum PR1a signal peptide (AA 1 to 30)"
                     /note="Derived using Geneious Prime 2023.1.2 'Annotate
                     from Database' based on protein similarity"
                     /label="NtPR1a SP CDS"
     CDS             join(7287,7477..>7481)
                     /label="GlyGly-Linker"
     intron          7288..7476
                     /Note="Portable intron (PIV2 aka IV2)"
                     /note="Derived using Geneious Prime 2023.1.2 'Annotate
                     from Database' based on nucleotide similarity"
                     /label="PIV2"
     CDS             <7482..>7784
                     /label="PIP1 #0"
     CDS             <7785..>7868
                     /label="PIP1 #1"
     CDS             <7869..>7967
                     /label="PIP1 #2"
     CDS             <7968..>8039
                     /label="RCR3 #3"
     CDS             <8040..>8159
                     /label="PIP1 #4"
     CDS             <8160..>8300
                     /gene="pip1"
                     /codon_start=1
                     /product="phytophthora-inhibited protease 1"
                     /protein_id="ABG23376.1"
                     /db_xref="GI:108937128"
                     /label="PIP1 - Part 5"
     Mutation        8184..8186
                     /created_by="User"
                     /modified_by="User"
                     /label="N>S"
     Mutation        8187..8189
                     /created_by="User"
                     /modified_by="User"
                     /label="D>Q"
     Mutation        8190..8192
                     /created_by="User"
                     /modified_by="User"
                     /label="E>D"
     Mutation        8193..8195
                     /created_by="User"
                     /modified_by="User"
                     /label="F>L"
     Mutation        8196..8198
                     /created_by="User"
                     /modified_by="User"
                     /label="H>Q"
     Mutation        8199..8201
                     /created_by="User"
                     /label="M>F"
     Mutation        8205..8207
                     /created_by="User"
                     /label="G>A"
     Mutation        8208..8210
                     /created_by="User"
                     /label="S>G"
     Mutation        8226..8228
                     /created_by="User"
                     /label="S>N"
     Mutation        8232..8234
                     /created_by="User"
                     /label="N>A"
     Mutation        8235..8237
                     /created_by="User"
                     /label="S>D"
     Mutation        8238..8240
                     /created_by="User"
                     /label="R>Q"
     Mutation        8241..8243
                     /created_by="User"
                     /label="L>I"
     CDS             <8301..8429
                     /label="PIP1 - Part 6"
     Mutation        8304..8306
                     /created_by="User"
                     /label="I"
     Mutation        8307..8309
                     /created_by="User"
                     /label="V"
     Mutation        8325..8327
                     /created_by="User"
                     /modified_by="User"
                     /label="S"
     Mutation        8328..8330
                     /created_by="User"
                     /modified_by="User"
                     /label="D"
     Mutation        8340..8342
                     /created_by="User"
                     /modified_by="User"
                     /label="E"
     Mutation        8346..8348
                     /created_by="User"
                     /label="Y"
     Mutation        8352..8354
                     /created_by="User"
                     /label="R"
     Mutation        8358..8360
                     /created_by="User"
                     /label="A"
     Mutation        8367..8369
                     /created_by="User"
                     /modified_by="User"
                     /label="V"
     Mutation        8373..8375
                     /created_by="User"
                     /modified_by="User"
                     /label="V"
     Mutation        8403..8405
                     /created_by="User"
                     /modified_by="User"
                     /label="V"
     Mutation        8406..8408
                     /created_by="User"
                     /modified_by="User"
                     /label="A"
     Mutation        8412..8414
                     /created_by="User"
                     /label="F"
     Mutation        8418..8423
                     /created_by="User"
                     /label="T>NI"
     terminator      8434..8637
                     /note="CaMV poly(A) signal; cauliflower mosaic virus
                     polyadenylation signal"
                     /note="Plant parts kit"
                     /note="Derived using Geneious Prime 2023.1.2 'Annotate
                     from Database' based on nucleotide similarity"
                     /label="35S terminator"
     misc_feature    complement(8683..8837)
                     /note="RB; Right border. Identical to sequence near
                     D-nopaline dehydrogenase on Agrobacterium tumefaciens
                     strain 1D1460 plasmid pTi1D1460 (CP032929 nucleotides
                     186,435 - 186,589). "
                     /note="Derived using Geneious Prime 2023.1.2 'Annotate
                     from Database' based on nucleotide similarity"
                     /label="RB"
     misc_feature    8701..8725
                     /note="T-DNA right border sequence (Thole et al., (2007)
                     Plant Physiol 145:1211-1219)"
                     /note="Derived using Geneious Prime 2023.1.2 'Annotate
                     from Database' based on nucleotide similarity"
                     /label="misc"
ORIGIN      
        1 cgtgcggctg catgaaatcc tggccggttt gtctgatgcc aagctggcgg cctggccggc
       61 cagcttggcc gctgaagaaa ccgagcgccg ccgtctaaaa aggtgatgtg tatttgagta
      121 aaacagcttg cgtcatgcgg tcgctgcgta tatgatgcga tgagtaaata aacaaatacg
      181 caaggggaac gcatgaaggt tatcgctgta cttaaccaga aaggcgggtc aggcaagacg
      241 accatcgcaa cccatctagc ccgcgccctg caactcgccg gggccgatgt tctgttagtc
      301 gattccgatc cccagggcag tgcccgcgat tgggcggccg tgcgggaaga tcaaccgcta
      361 accgttgtcg gcatcgaccg cccgacgatt gaccgcgacg tgaaggccat cggccggcgc
      421 gacttcgtag tgatcgacgg agcgccccag gcggcggact tggctgtgtc cgcgatcaag
      481 gcagccgact tcgtgctgat tccggtgcag ccaagccctt acgacatatg ggccaccgcc
      541 gacctggtgg agctggttaa gcagcgcatt gaggtcacgg atggaaggct acaagcggcc
      601 tttgtcgtgt cgcgggcgat caaaggcacg cgcatcggcg gtgaggttgc cgaggcgctg
      661 gccgggtacg agctgcccat tcttgagtcc cgtatcacgc agcgcgtgag ctacccaggc
      721 actgccgccg ccggcacaac cgttcttgaa tcagaacccg agggcgacgc tgcccgcgag
      781 gtccaggcgc tggccgctga aattaaatca aaactcattt gagttaatga ggtaaagaga
      841 aaatgagcaa aagcacaaac acgctaagtg ccggccgtcc gagcgcacgc agcagcaagg
      901 ctgcaacgtt ggccagcctg gcagacacgc cagccatgaa gcgggtcaac tttcagttgc
      961 cggcggagga tcacaccaag ctgaagatgt acgcggtacg ccaaggcaag accattaccg
     1021 agctgctatc tgaatacatc gcgcagctac cagagtaaat gagcaaatga ataaatgagt
     1081 agatgaattt tagcggctaa aggaggcggc atggaaaatc aagaacaacc aggcaccgac
     1141 gccgtggaat gccccatgtg tggaggaacg ggcggttggc caggcgtaag cggctgggtt
     1201 gtctgccggc cctgcaatgg cactggaacc cccaagcccg aggaatcggc gtgacggtcg
     1261 caaaccatcc ggcccggtac aaatcggcgc ggcgctgggt gatgacctgg tggagaagtt
     1321 gaaggccgcg caggccgccc agcggcaacg catcgaggca gaagcacgcc ccggtgaatc
     1381 gtggcaagcg gccgctgatc gaatccgcaa agaatcccgg caaccgccgg cagccggtgc
     1441 gccgtcgatt aggaagccgc ccaagggcga cgagcaacca gattttttcg ttccgatgct
     1501 ctatgacgtg ggcacccgcg atagtcgcag catcatggac gtggccgttt tccgtctgtc
     1561 gaagcgtgac cgacgagctg gcgaggtgat ccgctacgag cttccagacg ggcacgtaga
     1621 ggtttccgca gggccggccg gcatggccag tgtgtgggat tacgacctgg tactgatggc
     1681 ggtttcccat ctaaccgaat ccatgaaccg ataccgggaa gggaagggag acaagcccgg
     1741 ccgcgtgttc cgtccacacg ttgcggacgt actcaagttc tgccggcgag ccgatggcgg
     1801 aaagcagaaa gacgacctgg tagaaacctg cattcggtta aacaccacgc acgttgccat
     1861 gcagcgtacg aagaaggcca agaacggccg cctggtgacg gtatccgagg gtgaagcctt
     1921 gattagccgc tacaagatcg taaagagcga aaccgggcgg ccggagtaca tcgagatcga
     1981 gctagctgat tggatgtacc gcgagatcac agaaggcaag aacccggacg tgctgacggt
     2041 tcaccccgat tactttttga tcgatcccgg catcggccgt tttctctacc gcctggcacg
     2101 ccgcgccgca ggcaaggcag aagccagatg gttgttcaag acgatctacg aacgcagtgg
     2161 cagcgccgga gagttcaaga agttctgttt caccgtgcgc aagctgatcg ggtcaaatga
     2221 cctgccggag tacgatttga aggaggaggc ggggcaggct ggcccgatcc tagtcatgcg
     2281 ctaccgcaac ctgatcgagg gcgaagcatc cgccggttcc taatgtacgg agcagatgct
     2341 agggcaaatt gccctagcag gggaaaaagg tcgaaaaagc ttctttcctg tggatagcac
     2401 gtacattggg aacccaaagc cgtacattgg gaaccggaac ccgtacattg ggaacccaaa
     2461 gccgtacatt gggaaccggt cacacatgta agtgactgat ataaaagaga aaaaaggcga
     2521 tttttccgcc taaaactctt taaaacttat taaaactctt aaaacccgcc tggcctgtgc
     2581 ataactgtct ggccagcgca cagccgaaca gctgcaaaaa gcgcctaccc ttcggtcgct
     2641 gcgctcccta cgccccgccg cttcgcgtcg gcctatcgcg gccgctggcc gctcaaaaat
     2701 ggctggccta cggccaggca atctaccagg gcgcggacaa gccgcgccgt cgccactcga
     2761 ccgccggcgc ccacatcaag gctccgagtg cgcggaaccc ctatttgttt atttttctaa
     2821 atacattcaa atatgtatcc gctcatgaga caataaccct gataaatgct tcaataatat
     2881 tgaaaaagga agagtatggc taaaatgaga atatcaccgg aattgaaaaa actgatcgaa
     2941 aaataccgct gcgtaaaaga tacggaagga atgtctcctg ctaaggtata taagctggtg
     3001 ggagaaaatg aaaacctata tttaaaaatg acggacagcc ggtataaagg gaccacctat
     3061 gatgtggaac gggaaaagga catgatgcta tggctggaag gaaagctgcc tgttccaaag
     3121 gtcctgcact ttgaacggca tgatggctgg agcaatctgc tcatgagtga ggccgatggc
     3181 gtcctttgct cggaagagta tgaagatgaa caaagccctg aaaagattat cgagctgtat
     3241 gcggagtgca tcaggctctt tcactccatc gacatatcgg attgtcccta tacgaatagc
     3301 ttagacagcc gcttagccga attggattac ttactgaata acgatctggc cgatgtggat
     3361 tgcgaaaact gggaagagga cactccattt aaagatccgc gcgagctgta tgatttttta
     3421 aagacggaaa agcccgaaga ggaacttgtc ttttcccacg gcgacctggg agacagcaac
     3481 atctttgtga aagatggcaa agtaagtggc tttattgatc ttgggagaag cggcagggcg
     3541 gacaagtggt atgacattgc cttctgcgtc cggtcgctca gggaggatat cggggaagaa
     3601 cagtatgtcg agctattttt tgacttactg gggatcaagc ctgattggga gaaaataaaa
     3661 tattatattt tactggatga attgttttag ctgtcagacc aagtttactc atatatactt
     3721 tagattgatt taaaacttca tttttaattt aaaaggatct aggtgaagat cctttttgat
     3781 aatctcatga ccaaaatccc ttaacgtgag ttttcgttcc actgagcgtc agaccccgta
     3841 gaaaagatca aaggatcttc ttgagatcct ttttttctgc gcgtaatctg ctgcttgcaa
     3901 acaaaaaaac caccgctacc agcggtggtt tgtttgccgg atcaagagct accaactctt
     3961 tttccgaagg taactggctt cagcagagcg cagataccaa atactgttct tctagtgtag
     4021 ccgtagttag gccaccactt caagaactct gtagcaccgc ctacatacct cgctctgcta
     4081 atcctgttac cagtggctgc tgccagtggc gataagtcgt gtcttaccgg gttggactca
     4141 agacgatagt taccggataa ggcgcagcgg tcgggctgaa cggggggttc gtgcacacag
     4201 cccagcttgg agcgaacgac ctacaccgaa ctgagatacc tacagcgtga gctatgagaa
     4261 agcgccacgc ttcccgaagg gagaaaggcg gacaggtatc cggtaagcgg cagggtcgga
     4321 acaggagagc gcacgaggga gcttccaggg ggaaacgcct ggtatcttta tagtcctgtc
     4381 gggtttcgcc acctctgact tgagcgtcga tttttgtgat gctcgtcagg ggggcggagc
     4441 ctatggaaaa acgccagcaa cgcggccttt ttacggttcc tgctcggatc tgttggaccg
     4501 gacagtagtc atggttgatg ggctgcctgt atcgagtggt gattttgtgc cgagctgccg
     4561 gtcggggagc tgttggctgg ctggtggcag gatatattgt ggtgtaaaca aattgacgct
     4621 tagacaactt aataacacat tgcggacgtt tttaatgtac tggggttgaa cactctgtgc
     4681 cgaattcgga tccagcggtc ctgctgagcc tcgacatgtt gtcgcaaaat tcgccctgga
     4741 cccgcccaac gatttgtcgt cactgtcaag gtttgacctg cacttcattt ggggcccaca
     4801 tacaccaaaa aaatgctgca taattctcgg ggcagcaagt cggttacccg gccgccgtgc
     4861 tggaccgggt tgaatggtgc ccgtaacttt cggtagagcg gacggccaat actcaacttc
     4921 aaggaatctc acccatgcgc gccggcgggg aaccggagtt cccttcagtg agcgttatta
     4981 gttcgccgct cggtgtgtcg tagatactag cccctggggc acttttgaaa tttgaataag
     5041 atttatgtaa tcagtctttt aggtttgacc ggttctgccg ctttttttaa aattggattt
     5101 gtaataataa aacgcaattg tttgttattg tggcgctcta tcatagatgt cgctataaac
     5161 ctattcagca caatatattg ttttcatttt aatattgtac atataagtag tagggtacaa
     5221 tcagtaaatt gaacggagaa tattattcat aaaaatacga tagtaacggg tgatatattc
     5281 attagaatga accgaaaccg gcggtaagga tctgagctac acatgctcag gttttttaca
     5341 acgtgcacaa cagaattgaa agcaaatatc atgcgatcat aggcttctcg catatctcat
     5401 taaagcagga caagcttact cgctttcttt ttcgaaagtt tgagtacctt cagggcatcc
     5461 tcttgataca ttactttcca cttcgattgg ggcaagctgt agcagttctt gcttagaccg
     5521 aattgccatc tcacagagat gctgaagagt tcgcgaccct ccagaaacgg tgatactaac
     5581 tcctcgaaac cgaatactat aggtacatcc gatctggtcg aaaccgaaaa atcgagatgc
     5641 tgcatagtta accgaatctc ccgtccaaga tccaaggact ctgtgcagtg aagcttccgt
     5701 cctgtcgtat ctgagatatc tcttaaatac aactttcccg aaaccccagc tttccttgaa
     5761 accaagggga ttatcttgat tcgaattcgt ctcatcgtta tgtagccgcc actcagtcca
     5821 actcggactt tcgtcaggaa gtttgaaggg agaagtggta cctcctgatc ctccatccca
     5881 acgttcactg ttagcttgtt ccctagcgtc gtttccttgt atagctcgtt ccatcattcg
     5941 atttggtgta tcgagattgg ttatgaaatt cagatgctag tgtaatgtat tggtaatttg
     6001 ggaagatata ataggaagca aggctattta tccatttctg aaaaggcgaa atggcgtcac
     6061 cgcgagcgtc acgcgcattc cgttcttgct gtaaagcgtt gtttggtaca cttttgacta
     6121 gcgaggcttg gcgtgtcagc gtatctattc aaaagtcgtt aatggctgcg gatcaagaaa
     6181 aagttggaat agaaacagaa tacccgcgaa attcaggccc ggttgccatg tcctacacgc
     6241 cgaaataaac gaccaaatta gtagaaaaat aaaaactgac taggatactt acgtcacgtc
     6301 ttgcgcactg atttgaaaaa tctcaatata aactccgcaa gaattcaagc ttggaggtca
     6361 acatggtgga gcacgacact ctggtctact ccaaaaatgt caaagataca gtctcagaag
     6421 atcaaagggc tattgagact tttcaacaaa ggataatttc gggaaacctc ctcggattcc
     6481 attgcccagc tatctgtcac ttcatcgaaa ggacagtaga aaaggaaggt ggctcctaca
     6541 aatgccatca ttgcgataaa ggaaaggcta tcattcaaga tctctctgcc gacagtggtc
     6601 ccaaagatgg acccccaccc acgaggagca tcgtggaaaa agaagaggtt ccaaccacgt
     6661 ctacaaagca agtggattga tgtgataaca tggtggagca cgacactctg gtctactcca
     6721 aaaatgtcaa agatacagtc tcagaagatc aaagggctat tgagactttt caacaaagga
     6781 taatttcggg aaacctcctc ggattccatt gcccagctat ctgtcacttc atcgaaagga
     6841 cagtagaaaa ggaaggtggc tcctacaaat gccatcattg cgataaagga aaggctatca
     6901 ttcaagatct ctctgccgac agtggtccca aagatggacc cccacccacg aggagcatcg
     6961 tggaaaaaga agaggttcca accacgtcta caaagcaagt ggattgatgt gacatctcca
     7021 ctgacgtaag ggatgacgca caatcccact atccttcgca agacccttcc tctatataag
     7081 gaagttcatt tcatttggag aggacacgct cgagtataag agctcatttt tacaacaatt
     7141 accaacaaca acaaacaaca aacaacatta caattacatt tacaattatc gatacaatgg
     7201 gatttgttct cttttcacaa ttgccttcat ttcttcttgt ctctacactt ctcttattcc
     7261 tagtaatatc ccactcttgc cgtgcaggta agtttctgct tctacctttg atatatatat
     7321 aataattatc attaattagt agtaatataa tatttcaaat atttttttca aaataaaaga
     7381 atgtagtata tagcaattgc ttttctgtag tttataagtg tgtatatttt aatttataac
     7441 ttttctaata tatgaccaaa atttgttgat gtgcaggagg tcgcaactta aaagaattat
     7501 ccatgcttga aaggcatgaa aattggatgg ttcatcatgg acgtgtatac aaagatgata
     7561 tagaaaaaga acaccgcttc aagacattca aggaaaacgt tgagttcatc gaatctttca
     7621 acaagaacgg aactcaacgt tataagctag ccgtcaataa atatgctgat ctgaccactg
     7681 aggaattcac aacatcattt atggggctcg acacttcatt actatcccag caagaatcaa
     7741 cagctacaac aacgtccttt aaatatgata gtgtgactga agtgccgaat agcatggact
     7801 ggagaaagag agggagtgtc acaggagtca aggatcaagg tgtatgtgga tgttgttggg
     7861 cattttctgc ggccgcggct atagaaggag catatcaaat tgcaaacaac gaactaatct
     7921 ctctttcaga gcaacaacta ttggattgct ctacgcagaa caaaggctgc aacggaggtt
     7981 taatgacgaa tgcattcgat tttatcatag aaaatggtgg aatttcaagg gaatcagact
     8041 atccttatga agaagctcaa aatgtttgca agaccgaaca accagcagca gttactatca
     8101 atggctacga agtcgtacca tctgacgagt catcgttgtt gaaagctgta gtgaatcagc
     8161 ctatttctgt tggtattgcg gctagccaag atttacagtt ttacgcggga ggaatatatg
     8221 atggaaactg tgccgatcaa attaatcatg cagtgacagt tataggttat gggacaagtg
     8281 aagaagatgg tacaaaatat tggttgttga agaattcatg gggaacaagt tggggcgaga
     8341 atgggtttat gaaaattata agagattctg gggattctgg tggtcattgt ggtatcgcaa
     8401 agatgtcatc ttatccaaac atagcatgag cttctctagc tagagtcgat cgacaagctc
     8461 gagtttctcc ataataatgt gtgagtagtt cccagataag ggaattaggg ttcctatagg
     8521 gtttcgctca tgtgttgagc atataagaaa cccttagtat gtatttgtat ttgtaaaata
     8581 cttctatcaa taaaatttct aattcctaaa accaaaatcc agtactaaaa tccagatcgc
     8641 tactagagga tgcacatgtg accgagggac acgaagtgat ccgtttaaac tatcagtgtt
     8701 tgacaggata tattggcggg taaacctaag agaaaagagc gtttattaga ataatcggat
     8761 atttaaaagg gcgtgaaaag gtttatccgt tcgtccattt gtatgtgcat gccaaccaca
     8821 gggttcccct cgggagtcag c
//
