# Supplementary material for: Bioengineering secreted proteases converts divergent Rcr3 orthologs and paralogs into extracellular immune co-receptors
Source: bioRxiv preprint, doi:10.1101/2024.02.14.580413, version 2 (2024-05-23)
Supplement: Dataset S2 [file 580413_file07.zip › S2_Dataset/pJK100-024.gb]

LOCUS       pJK100-024              7163 bp    DNA     circular UNA 29-JAN-2024
DEFINITION  pL2M-2x35S::NtPR1a-P0P1R2P3R4R5R6.
ACCESSION   urn.local...2cvu-ecqffyk
VERSION     urn.local...2cvu-ecqffyk
KEYWORDS    .
SOURCE      
  ORGANISM  .
FEATURES             Location/Qualifiers
     misc_feature    1..2785
                     /note="pVS1ori short"
                     /note="Derived using Geneious Prime 2023.1.2 'Annotate
                     from Database' based on nucleotide similarity"
                     /label="pVS1ori short"
     CDS             193..822
                     /note="StaA; similar to IncC2"
                     /codon_start=1
                     /transl_table=11
                     /product="pVS1 partitioning protein"
                     /protein_id="AAD19678.1"
                     /db_xref="GI:4378781"
                     /note="Derived using Geneious Prime 2023.1.2 'Annotate
                     from Database' based on protein similarity"
                     /label="pVS1 partitioning protein CDS"
     CDS             843..1058
                     /note="ORF3; not required for stable maintenance"
                     /codon_start=1
                     /transl_table=11
                     /product="hypothetical protein"
                     /protein_id="AAD19679.1"
                     /db_xref="GI:4378782"
                     /note="Derived using Geneious Prime 2023.1.2 'Annotate
                     from Database' based on protein similarity"
                     /label="hypothetical protein CDS"
     misc_feature    1089..1101
                     /name="KorB box"
                     /note="KorB box"
                     /note="Derived using Geneious Prime 2023.1.2 'Annotate
                     from Database' based on nucleotide similarity"
                     /label="KorB box"
     CDS             1217..2323
                     /note="RepA"
                     /transl_table=11
                     /product="pVS1 replication protein"
                     /protein_id="AAD19680.1"
                     /db_xref="GI:4378783"
                     /note="Derived using Geneious Prime 2023.1.2 'Annotate
                     from Database' based on protein similarity"
                     /label="pVS1 replication protein CDS"
     rep_origin      2389..2583
                     /note="pVS1 origin of replication"
                     /note="Derived using Geneious Prime 2023.1.2 'Annotate
                     from Database' based on nucleotide similarity"
                     /label="pVS1 origin of replication rep origin"
     misc_feature    2389..2396
                     /note="DnaA box"
                     /note="Derived using Geneious Prime 2023.1.2 'Annotate
                     from Database' based on nucleotide similarity"
                     /label="DnaA box"
     repeat_region   2400..2483
                     /note="21 bp repeats"
                     /rpt_type="direct"
                     /note="Derived using Geneious Prime 2023.1.2 'Annotate
                     from Database' based on nucleotide similarity"
                     /label="21 bp repeats repeat region"
     misc_feature    2484..2575
                     /note="AT-rich region"
                     /note="Derived using Geneious Prime 2023.1.2 'Annotate
                     from Database' based on nucleotide similarity"
                     /label="AT-rich region"
     misc_feature    2576..2583
                     /note="DnaA box"
                     /note="Derived using Geneious Prime 2023.1.2 'Annotate
                     from Database' based on nucleotide similarity"
                     /label="DnaA box"
     promoter        2791..2895
                     /gene="bla"
                     /note="AmpR promoter"
                     /note="Derived using Geneious Prime 2023.1.2 'Annotate
                     from Database' based on nucleotide similarity"
                     /label="bla promoter"
     CDS             2896..3690
                     /gene="aphA"
                     /function="kanamycin resistance"
                     /codon_start=1
                     /transl_table=11
                     /product="aminoglycoside 3'-phosphotransferase"
                     /protein_id="ADZ30886.1"
                     /db_xref="GI:325559604"
                     /note="Derived using Geneious Prime 2023.1.2 'Annotate
                     from Database' based on protein similarity"
                     /label="aphA CDS"
     terminator      3691..3838
                     /Note="Beta-lactamase TEM terminator"
                     /note="Derived using Geneious Prime 2023.1.2 'Annotate
                     from Database' based on nucleotide similarity"
                     /label="bla terminator"
     terminator      complement(3840..3878)
                     /name="Tndr"
                     /note="rho independent terminator"
                     /note="Derived using Geneious Prime 2023.1.2 'Annotate
                     from Database' based on nucleotide similarity"
                     /label="Tndr"
     rep_origin      3881..4449
                     /direction="RIGHT"
                     /note="high-copy-number ColE1/pMB1/pBR322/pUC origin of 
                     replication; ori"
                     /note="Derived using Geneious Prime 2023.1.2 'Annotate
                     from Database' based on nucleotide similarity"
                     /label="ori rep origin"
     misc_RNA        3897..4449
                     /name="RNA-II"
                     /note="Derived using Geneious Prime 2023.1.2 'Annotate
                     from Database' based on nucleotide similarity"
                     /label="RNA-II"
     terminator      complement(3898..3931)
                     /name="Tndr"
                     /note="rho independent terminator"
                     /note="Derived using Geneious Prime 2023.1.2 'Annotate
                     from Database' based on nucleotide similarity"
                     /label="Tndr"
     misc_RNA        complement(3900..4007)
                     /name="RNA-I"
                     /note="Derived using Geneious Prime 2023.1.2 'Annotate
                     from Database' based on nucleotide similarity"
                     /label="RNA-I"
     misc_feature    4516..4662
                     /note="LB; left border. Identical to sequence near
                     agrocinopine synthase on Agrobacterium tumefaciens strain
                     1D1460 plasmid pTi1D1460 (CP032929 nucleotides 161,573 -
                     161,719). "
                     /note="Derived using Geneious Prime 2023.1.2 'Annotate
                     from Database' based on nucleotide similarity"
                     /label="LB; left border"
     misc_feature    4585..4609
                     /note="T-DNA left border sequence (Thole et al., (2007)
                     Plant Physiol 145:1211-1219)"
                     /note="Derived using Geneious Prime 2023.1.2 'Annotate
                     from Database' based on nucleotide similarity"
                     /label="misc"
     promoter        4700..5443
                     /note="Double CaMV 35S"
                     /note="Derived using Geneious Prime 2023.1.2 'Annotate
                     from Database' based on nucleotide similarity"
                     /label="2x35S pro (Plant Parts Kit)"
     misc_feature    5476..5530
                     /note="TMV Omega; translational enhancer from the tobacco
                     mosaic virus 5'-leader sequence (Gallie et al., 1988)"
                     /note="Derived using Geneious Prime 2023.1.2 'Annotate
                     from Database' based on nucleotide similarity"
                     /label="TMV Omega (Plant parts kit)"
     sig_peptide     5538..5627
                     /peptide="MGFVLFSQLPSFLLVSTLLLFLVISHSCRA"
                     /note="Derived using Geneious Prime 2023.1.2 'Annotate
                     from Database' based on protein similarity"
                     /label="signal peptide"
     CDS             5538..5627
                     /codon_start=1
                     /transl_table=1
                     /note="Nicotiana tabacum PR1a signal peptide (AA 1 to 30)"
                     /note="Derived using Geneious Prime 2023.1.2 'Annotate
                     from Database' based on protein similarity"
                     /label="NtPR1a SP CDS"
     CDS             join(5628,5818..5822)
                     /label="linker CDS"
     intron          5629..5817
                     /Note="Portable intron (PIV2 aka IV2)"
                     /note="Derived using Geneious Prime 2023.1.2 'Annotate
                     from Database' based on nucleotide similarity"
                     /label="PIV2"
     CDS             <5823..>6125
                     /gene="pip1"
                     /product="phytophthora-inhibited protease 1"
                     /protein_id="ABG23376.1"
                     /db_xref="GI:108937128"
                     /note="Derived using Geneious Prime 2020.1.1 'Annotate
                     from Database' based on nucleotide similarity"
                     /label="Pip1 pro-domain fragment CDS"
     CDS             <6126..>6206
                     /gene="pip1"
                     /product="phytophthora-inhibited protease 1"
                     /protein_id="ABG23376.1"
                     /db_xref="GI:108937128"
                     /note="Derived using Geneious Prime 2020.1.1 'Annotate
                     from Database' based on nucleotide similarity"
                     /label="Pip1 fragment 1 CDS"
     CDS             <6207..>6311
                     /gene="Rcr3"
                     /note="required for Cf-2-dependent disease resistance"
                     /product="cysteine protease"
                     /protein_id="AAM19207.1"
                     /db_xref="GI:20334373"
                     /note="Derived using Geneious Prime 2020.1.1 'Annotate
                     from Database' based on nucleotide similarity"
                     /label="Rcr3pim fragment 2 CDS"
     CDS             <6312..>6386
                     /gene="pip1"
                     /product="phytophthora-inhibited protease 1"
                     /protein_id="ABG23376.1"
                     /db_xref="GI:108937128"
                     /note="Derived using Geneious Prime 2020.1.1 'Annotate
                     from Database' based on nucleotide similarity"
                     /label="Pip1 fragment 3 CDS"
     CDS             <6387..>6509
                     /gene="Rcr3"
                     /note="required for Cf-2-dependent disease resistance"
                     /product="cysteine protease"
                     /protein_id="AAM19207.1"
                     /db_xref="GI:20334373"
                     /note="Derived using Geneious Prime 2020.1.1 'Annotate
                     from Database' based on nucleotide similarity"
                     /label="Rcr3pim fragment 4 CDS"
     CDS             <6510..>6647
                     /gene="Rcr3"
                     /note="required for Cf-2-dependent disease resistance"
                     /product="cysteine protease"
                     /protein_id="AAM19207.1"
                     /db_xref="GI:20334373"
                     /note="Derived using Geneious Prime 2020.1.1 'Annotate
                     from Database' based on nucleotide similarity"
                     /label="Rcr3pim fragment 5 CDS"
     CDS             <6648..6776
                     /gene="Rcr3"
                     /note="required for Cf-2-dependent disease resistance"
                     /product="cysteine protease"
                     /protein_id="AAM19207.1"
                     /db_xref="GI:20334373"
                     /note="Derived using Geneious Prime 2020.1.1 'Annotate
                     from Database' based on nucleotide similarity"
                     /label="Rcr3pim fragment 6 CDS"
     terminator      6785..6988
                     /note="CaMV poly(A) signal; cauliflower mosaic virus
                     polyadenylation signal"
                     /note="Plant parts kit"
                     /note="Derived using Geneious Prime 2023.1.2 'Annotate
                     from Database' based on nucleotide similarity"
                     /label="35S terminator"
     misc_feature    complement(7034..7159)
                     /note="RB; Right border. Identical to sequence near
                     D-nopaline dehydrogenase on Agrobacterium tumefaciens
                     strain 1D1460 plasmid pTi1D1460. Partial RB overdrive
                     sequence (CP032929 nucleotides 186,435 - 186,560)."
                     /label="RB partial overdrive sequence"
     misc_feature    7052..7076
                     /note="T-DNA right border sequence (Thole et al., (2007)
                     Plant Physiol 145:1211-1219)"
                     /note="Derived using Geneious Prime 2023.1.2 'Annotate
                     from Database' based on nucleotide similarity"
                     /label="misc"
ORIGIN      
        1 cgtgcggctg catgaaatcc tggccggttt gtctgatgcc aagctggcgg cctggccggc
       61 cagcttggcc gctgaagaaa ccgagcgccg ccgtctaaaa aggtgatgtg tatttgagta
      121 aaacagcttg cgtcatgcgg tcgctgcgta tatgatgcga tgagtaaata aacaaatacg
      181 caaggggaac gcatgaaggt tatcgctgta cttaaccaga aaggcgggtc aggcaagacg
      241 accatcgcaa cccatctagc ccgcgccctg caactcgccg gggccgatgt tctgttagtc
      301 gattccgatc cccagggcag tgcccgcgat tgggcggccg tgcgggaaga tcaaccgcta
      361 accgttgtcg gcatcgaccg cccgacgatt gaccgcgacg tgaaggccat cggccggcgc
      421 gacttcgtag tgatcgacgg agcgccccag gcggcggact tggctgtgtc cgcgatcaag
      481 gcagccgact tcgtgctgat tccggtgcag ccaagccctt acgacatatg ggccaccgcc
      541 gacctggtgg agctggttaa gcagcgcatt gaggtcacgg atggaaggct acaagcggcc
      601 tttgtcgtgt cgcgggcgat caaaggcacg cgcatcggcg gtgaggttgc cgaggcgctg
      661 gccgggtacg agctgcccat tcttgagtcc cgtatcacgc agcgcgtgag ctacccaggc
      721 actgccgccg ccggcacaac cgttcttgaa tcagaacccg agggcgacgc tgcccgcgag
      781 gtccaggcgc tggccgctga aattaaatca aaactcattt gagttaatga ggtaaagaga
      841 aaatgagcaa aagcacaaac acgctaagtg ccggccgtcc gagcgcacgc agcagcaagg
      901 ctgcaacgtt ggccagcctg gcagacacgc cagccatgaa gcgggtcaac tttcagttgc
      961 cggcggagga tcacaccaag ctgaagatgt acgcggtacg ccaaggcaag accattaccg
     1021 agctgctatc tgaatacatc gcgcagctac cagagtaaat gagcaaatga ataaatgagt
     1081 agatgaattt tagcggctaa aggaggcggc atggaaaatc aagaacaacc aggcaccgac
     1141 gccgtggaat gccccatgtg tggaggaacg ggcggttggc caggcgtaag cggctgggtt
     1201 gtctgccggc cctgcaatgg cactggaacc cccaagcccg aggaatcggc gtgacggtcg
     1261 caaaccatcc ggcccggtac aaatcggcgc ggcgctgggt gatgacctgg tggagaagtt
     1321 gaaggccgcg caggccgccc agcggcaacg catcgaggca gaagcacgcc ccggtgaatc
     1381 gtggcaagcg gccgctgatc gaatccgcaa agaatcccgg caaccgccgg cagccggtgc
     1441 gccgtcgatt aggaagccgc ccaagggcga cgagcaacca gattttttcg ttccgatgct
     1501 ctatgacgtg ggcacccgcg atagtcgcag catcatggac gtggccgttt tccgtctgtc
     1561 gaagcgtgac cgacgagctg gcgaggtgat ccgctacgag cttccagacg ggcacgtaga
     1621 ggtttccgca gggccggccg gcatggccag tgtgtgggat tacgacctgg tactgatggc
     1681 ggtttcccat ctaaccgaat ccatgaaccg ataccgggaa gggaagggag acaagcccgg
     1741 ccgcgtgttc cgtccacacg ttgcggacgt actcaagttc tgccggcgag ccgatggcgg
     1801 aaagcagaaa gacgacctgg tagaaacctg cattcggtta aacaccacgc acgttgccat
     1861 gcagcgtacg aagaaggcca agaacggccg cctggtgacg gtatccgagg gtgaagcctt
     1921 gattagccgc tacaagatcg taaagagcga aaccgggcgg ccggagtaca tcgagatcga
     1981 gctagctgat tggatgtacc gcgagatcac agaaggcaag aacccggacg tgctgacggt
     2041 tcaccccgat tactttttga tcgatcccgg catcggccgt tttctctacc gcctggcacg
     2101 ccgcgccgca ggcaaggcag aagccagatg gttgttcaag acgatctacg aacgcagtgg
     2161 cagcgccgga gagttcaaga agttctgttt caccgtgcgc aagctgatcg ggtcaaatga
     2221 cctgccggag tacgatttga aggaggaggc ggggcaggct ggcccgatcc tagtcatgcg
     2281 ctaccgcaac ctgatcgagg gcgaagcatc cgccggttcc taatgtacgg agcagatgct
     2341 agggcaaatt gccctagcag gggaaaaagg tcgaaaaagc ttctttcctg tggatagcac
     2401 gtacattggg aacccaaagc cgtacattgg gaaccggaac ccgtacattg ggaacccaaa
     2461 gccgtacatt gggaaccggt cacacatgta agtgactgat ataaaagaga aaaaaggcga
     2521 tttttccgcc taaaactctt taaaacttat taaaactctt aaaacccgcc tggcctgtgc
     2581 ataactgtct ggccagcgca cagccgaaca gctgcaaaaa gcgcctaccc ttcggtcgct
     2641 gcgctcccta cgccccgccg cttcgcgtcg gcctatcgcg gccgctggcc gctcaaaaat
     2701 ggctggccta cggccaggca atctaccagg gcgcggacaa gccgcgccgt cgccactcga
     2761 ccgccggcgc ccacatcaag gctccgagtg cgcggaaccc ctatttgttt atttttctaa
     2821 atacattcaa atatgtatcc gctcatgaga caataaccct gataaatgct tcaataatat
     2881 tgaaaaagga agagtatggc taaaatgaga atatcaccgg aattgaaaaa actgatcgaa
     2941 aaataccgct gcgtaaaaga tacggaagga atgtctcctg ctaaggtata taagctggtg
     3001 ggagaaaatg aaaacctata tttaaaaatg acggacagcc ggtataaagg gaccacctat
     3061 gatgtggaac gggaaaagga catgatgcta tggctggaag gaaagctgcc tgttccaaag
     3121 gtcctgcact ttgaacggca tgatggctgg agcaatctgc tcatgagtga ggccgatggc
     3181 gtcctttgct cggaagagta tgaagatgaa caaagccctg aaaagattat cgagctgtat
     3241 gcggagtgca tcaggctctt tcactccatc gacatatcgg attgtcccta tacgaatagc
     3301 ttagacagcc gcttagccga attggattac ttactgaata acgatctggc cgatgtggat
     3361 tgcgaaaact gggaagagga cactccattt aaagatccgc gcgagctgta tgatttttta
     3421 aagacggaaa agcccgaaga ggaacttgtc ttttcccacg gcgacctggg agacagcaac
     3481 atctttgtga aagatggcaa agtaagtggc tttattgatc ttgggagaag cggcagggcg
     3541 gacaagtggt atgacattgc cttctgcgtc cggtcgctca gggaggatat cggggaagaa
     3601 cagtatgtcg agctattttt tgacttactg gggatcaagc ctgattggga gaaaataaaa
     3661 tattatattt tactggatga attgttttag ctgtcagacc aagtttactc atatatactt
     3721 tagattgatt taaaacttca tttttaattt aaaaggatct aggtgaagat cctttttgat
     3781 aatctcatga ccaaaatccc ttaacgtgag ttttcgttcc actgagcgtc agaccccgta
     3841 gaaaagatca aaggatcttc ttgagatcct ttttttctgc gcgtaatctg ctgcttgcaa
     3901 acaaaaaaac caccgctacc agcggtggtt tgtttgccgg atcaagagct accaactctt
     3961 tttccgaagg taactggctt cagcagagcg cagataccaa atactgttct tctagtgtag
     4021 ccgtagttag gccaccactt caagaactct gtagcaccgc ctacatacct cgctctgcta
     4081 atcctgttac cagtggctgc tgccagtggc gataagtcgt gtcttaccgg gttggactca
     4141 agacgatagt taccggataa ggcgcagcgg tcgggctgaa cggggggttc gtgcacacag
     4201 cccagcttgg agcgaacgac ctacaccgaa ctgagatacc tacagcgtga gctatgagaa
     4261 agcgccacgc ttcccgaagg gagaaaggcg gacaggtatc cggtaagcgg cagggtcgga
     4321 acaggagagc gcacgaggga gcttccaggg ggaaacgcct ggtatcttta tagtcctgtc
     4381 gggtttcgcc acctctgact tgagcgtcga tttttgtgat gctcgtcagg ggggcggagc
     4441 ctatggaaaa acgccagcaa cgcggccttt ttacggttcc tgctcggatc tgttggaccg
     4501 gacagtagtc atggttgatg ggctgcctgt atcgagtggt gattttgtgc cgagctgccg
     4561 gtcggggagc tgttggctgg ctggtggcag gatatattgt ggtgtaaaca aattgacgct
     4621 tagacaactt aataacacat tgcggacgtt tttaatgtac tggggttgaa cactctgtgc
     4681 cgaattcgga tccggaggtc aacatggtgg agcacgacac tctggtctac tccaaaaatg
     4741 tcaaagatac agtctcagaa gatcaaaggg ctattgagac ttttcaacaa aggataattt
     4801 cgggaaacct cctcggattc cattgcccag ctatctgtca cttcatcgaa aggacagtag
     4861 aaaaggaagg tggctcctac aaatgccatc attgcgataa aggaaaggct atcattcaag
     4921 atctctctgc cgacagtggt cccaaagatg gacccccacc cacgaggagc atcgtggaaa
     4981 aagaagaggt tccaaccacg tctacaaagc aagtggattg atgtgataac atggtggagc
     5041 acgacactct ggtctactcc aaaaatgtca aagatacagt ctcagaagat caaagggcta
     5101 ttgagacttt tcaacaaagg ataatttcgg gaaacctcct cggattccat tgcccagcta
     5161 tctgtcactt catcgaaagg acagtagaaa aggaaggtgg ctcctacaaa tgccatcatt
     5221 gcgataaagg aaaggctatc attcaagatc tctctgccga cagtggtccc aaagatggac
     5281 ccccacccac gaggagcatc gtggaaaaag aagaggttcc aaccacgtct acaaagcaag
     5341 tggattgatg tgacatctcc actgacgtaa gggatgacgc acaatcccac tatccttcgc
     5401 aagacccttc ctctatataa ggaagttcat ttcatttgga gaggacacgc tcgagtataa
     5461 gagctcattt ttacaacaat taccaacaac aacaaacaac aaacaacatt acaattacat
     5521 ttacaattat cgatacaatg ggatttgttc tcttttcaca attgccttca tttcttcttg
     5581 tctctacact tctcttattc ctagtaatat cccactcttg ccgtgcaggt aagtttctgc
     5641 ttctaccttt gatatatata taataattat cattaattag tagtaatata atatttcaaa
     5701 tatttttttc aaaataaaag aatgtagtat atagcaattg cttttctgta gtttataagt
     5761 gtgtatattt taatttataa cttttctaat atatgaccaa aatttgttga tgtgcaggag
     5821 gtcgcaactt aaaagaatta tccatgcttg aaaggcatga aaattggatg gttcatcatg
     5881 gacgtgtata caaagatgat atagaaaaag aacaccgctt caagacattc aaggaaaacg
     5941 ttgagttcat cgaatctttc aacaagaacg gaactcaacg ttataagcta gccgtcaata
     6001 aatatgctga tctgaccact gaggaattca caacatcatt tatggggctc gacacttcat
     6061 tactatccca gcaagaatca acagctacaa caacgtcctt taaatatgat agtgtgactg
     6121 aagtgccgaa tagcatggac tggagaaaga gagggagtgt cacaggagtc aaggatcaag
     6181 gtgtatgtgg atgttgttgg gcattttctg cagttggatc actagaagga gcctacaaaa
     6241 ttgcaacagg caacttgatg gaattctctg aacaggaact tctcgattgc accaccaaca
     6301 attatggctg cgagggcgga ctaatgactg tcgcttacga cttcttactt cagaacaatg
     6361 gcgggggcat taccacagag actaactatg aatacctagg tgaacagtac acatgcagaa
     6421 gccgagagaa aacagcagca gtgcaaataa gtagttataa agtcgtgcct gaaggtgaaa
     6481 catcactatt acaagccgta actaaacagc cagtgtccat tggaatagct gctagccaag
     6541 atttacagtt ttacgcggga ggaacttatg acggaaactg tgccgatcaa attaaccatg
     6601 ctgtaacagc gataggatat ggaactgatg aggaaggtca gaaatattgg ttgttgaaga
     6661 attcatgggg aacaagttgg ggcgagaatg ggtttatgaa aattataaga gattctgggg
     6721 atccttcagg tctttgtgat atcgcaaaga tgtcatctta tccaaacata gcatgagctt
     6781 gcttctctag ctagagtcga tcgacaagct cgagtttctc cataataatg tgtgagtagt
     6841 tcccagataa gggaattagg gttcctatag ggtttcgctc atgtgttgag catataagaa
     6901 acccttagta tgtatttgta tttgtaaaat acttctatca ataaaatttc taattcctaa
     6961 aaccaaaatc cagtactaaa atccagatcg ctgcaagagg atgcacatgt gaccgaggga
     7021 cacgaagtga tccgtttaaa ctatcagtgt ttgacaggat atattggcgg gtaaacctaa
     7081 gagaaaagag cgtttattag aataatcgga tatttaaaag ggcgtgaaaa ggtttatccg
     7141 ttcgtccatt tgtatgtgcc agc
//
