# Supplementary material for: Bioengineering secreted proteases converts divergent Rcr3 orthologs and paralogs into extracellular immune co-receptors
Source: bioRxiv preprint, doi:10.1101/2024.02.14.580413, version 2 (2024-05-23)
Supplement: Dataset S2 [file 580413_file07.zip › S2_Dataset/pJK235-014.gb]

LOCUS       pJK235-014              8841 bp    DNA     circular UNA 29-JAN-2024
DEFINITION  pL2M-P19//2x35S::NtPR1a-P0P1P2R3R5Ruby1-R6.
ACCESSION   urn.local...2czr-ecqffzg
VERSION     urn.local...2czr-ecqffzg
KEYWORDS    .
SOURCE      
  ORGANISM  .
FEATURES             Location/Qualifiers
     misc_feature    1..2785
                     /note="pVS1ori short"
                     /note="Derived using Geneious Prime 2023.1.2 'Annotate
                     from Database' based on nucleotide similarity"
                     /label="pVS1ori short"
     CDS             193..822
                     /note="StaA; similar to IncC2"
                     /codon_start=1
                     /transl_table=11
                     /product="pVS1 partitioning protein"
                     /protein_id="AAD19678.1"
                     /db_xref="GI:4378781"
                     /note="Derived using Geneious Prime 2023.1.2 'Annotate
                     from Database' based on protein similarity"
                     /label="pVS1 partitioning protein CDS"
     CDS             843..1058
                     /note="ORF3; not required for stable maintenance"
                     /codon_start=1
                     /transl_table=11
                     /product="hypothetical protein"
                     /protein_id="AAD19679.1"
                     /db_xref="GI:4378782"
                     /note="Derived using Geneious Prime 2023.1.2 'Annotate
                     from Database' based on protein similarity"
                     /label="hypothetical protein CDS"
     misc_feature    1089..1101
                     /name="KorB box"
                     /note="KorB box"
                     /note="Derived using Geneious Prime 2023.1.2 'Annotate
                     from Database' based on nucleotide similarity"
                     /label="KorB box"
     CDS             1217..2323
                     /note="RepA"
                     /transl_table=11
                     /product="pVS1 replication protein"
                     /protein_id="AAD19680.1"
                     /db_xref="GI:4378783"
                     /note="Derived using Geneious Prime 2023.1.2 'Annotate
                     from Database' based on protein similarity"
                     /label="pVS1 replication protein CDS"
     rep_origin      2389..2583
                     /note="pVS1 origin of replication"
                     /note="Derived using Geneious Prime 2023.1.2 'Annotate
                     from Database' based on nucleotide similarity"
                     /label="pVS1 origin of replication rep origin"
     misc_feature    2389..2396
                     /note="DnaA box"
                     /note="Derived using Geneious Prime 2023.1.2 'Annotate
                     from Database' based on nucleotide similarity"
                     /label="DnaA box"
     repeat_region   2400..2483
                     /note="21 bp repeats"
                     /rpt_type="direct"
                     /note="Derived using Geneious Prime 2023.1.2 'Annotate
                     from Database' based on nucleotide similarity"
                     /label="21 bp repeats repeat region"
     misc_feature    2484..2575
                     /note="AT-rich region"
                     /note="Derived using Geneious Prime 2023.1.2 'Annotate
                     from Database' based on nucleotide similarity"
                     /label="AT-rich region"
     misc_feature    2576..2583
                     /note="DnaA box"
                     /note="Derived using Geneious Prime 2023.1.2 'Annotate
                     from Database' based on nucleotide similarity"
                     /label="DnaA box"
     promoter        2791..2895
                     /gene="bla"
                     /note="AmpR promoter"
                     /note="Derived using Geneious Prime 2023.1.2 'Annotate
                     from Database' based on nucleotide similarity"
                     /label="bla promoter"
     CDS             2896..3690
                     /gene="aphA"
                     /function="kanamycin resistance"
                     /codon_start=1
                     /transl_table=11
                     /product="aminoglycoside 3'-phosphotransferase"
                     /protein_id="ADZ30886.1"
                     /db_xref="GI:325559604"
                     /note="Derived using Geneious Prime 2023.1.2 'Annotate
                     from Database' based on protein similarity"
                     /label="aphA CDS"
     terminator      3691..3838
                     /Note="Beta-lactamase TEM terminator"
                     /note="Derived using Geneious Prime 2023.1.2 'Annotate
                     from Database' based on nucleotide similarity"
                     /label="bla terminator"
     terminator      complement(3840..3878)
                     /name="Tndr"
                     /note="rho independent terminator"
                     /note="Derived using Geneious Prime 2023.1.2 'Annotate
                     from Database' based on nucleotide similarity"
                     /label="Tndr"
     rep_origin      3881..4449
                     /direction="RIGHT"
                     /note="high-copy-number ColE1/pMB1/pBR322/pUC origin of 
                     replication; ori"
                     /note="Derived using Geneious Prime 2023.1.2 'Annotate
                     from Database' based on nucleotide similarity"
                     /label="ori rep origin"
     misc_RNA        3897..4449
                     /name="RNA-II"
                     /note="Derived using Geneious Prime 2023.1.2 'Annotate
                     from Database' based on nucleotide similarity"
                     /label="RNA-II"
     terminator      complement(3898..3931)
                     /name="Tndr"
                     /note="rho independent terminator"
                     /note="Derived using Geneious Prime 2023.1.2 'Annotate
                     from Database' based on nucleotide similarity"
                     /label="Tndr"
     misc_RNA        complement(3900..4007)
                     /name="RNA-I"
                     /note="Derived using Geneious Prime 2023.1.2 'Annotate
                     from Database' based on nucleotide similarity"
                     /label="RNA-I"
     misc_feature    4516..4662
                     /note="LB; left border. Identical to sequence near
                     agrocinopine synthase on Agrobacterium tumefaciens strain
                     1D1460 plasmid pTi1D1460 (CP032929 nucleotides 161,573 -
                     161,719). "
                     /note="Derived using Geneious Prime 2023.1.2 'Annotate
                     from Database' based on nucleotide similarity"
                     /label="LB; left border"
     misc_feature    4585..4609
                     /note="T-DNA left border sequence (Thole et al., (2007)
                     Plant Physiol 145:1211-1219)"
                     /note="Derived using Geneious Prime 2023.1.2 'Annotate
                     from Database' based on nucleotide similarity"
                     /label="misc"
     terminator      complement(4701..5408)
                     /note="OCS terminator"
                     /note="octopine synthase terminator"
                     /note="Derived using Geneious Prime 2023.1.2 'Annotate
                     from Database' based on nucleotide similarity"
                     /label="OCS terminator"
     CDS             complement(5416..5934)
                     /gene="p19"
                     /note="Tombusvirus RNA silencing suppressor 19 kDa
                     protein; similar to CAC01277.1; characterized in PubMed ID
                     18944038"
                     /codon_start=1
                     /transl_table=11
                     /product="RNA silencing suppressor 19 kDa protein"
                     /protein_id="AIN46664.1"
                     /db_xref="GI:684152027"
                     /note="Derived using Geneious Prime 2023.1.2 'Annotate
                     from Database' based on protein similarity"
                     /label="p19 CDS"
     promoter        complement(5939..6319)
                     /note="mas1'-2' mannopine synthase promoter; mas2' drives
                     MCS2 ORF; mas1' truncated by 96 nt; enhancer elements,
                     TATA box, and start codon missing"
                     /note="Derived using Geneious Prime 2023.1.2 'Annotate
                     from Database' based on nucleotide similarity"
                     /label="truncated MAS promoter"
     promoter        6359..7102
                     /note="Double CaMV 35S"
                     /note="Derived using Geneious Prime 2023.1.2 'Annotate
                     from Database' based on nucleotide similarity"
                     /label="2x35S pro (Plant Parts Kit)"
     misc_feature    7135..7189
                     /note="TMV Omega; translational enhancer from the tobacco
                     mosaic virus 5'-leader sequence (Gallie et al., 1988)"
                     /note="Derived using Geneious Prime 2023.1.2 'Annotate
                     from Database' based on nucleotide similarity"
                     /label="TMV Omega (Plant parts kit)"
     sig_peptide     7197..7286
                     /peptide="MGFVLFSQLPSFLLVSTLLLFLVISHSCRA"
                     /note="Derived using Geneious Prime 2023.1.2 'Annotate
                     from Database' based on protein similarity"
                     /label="signal peptide"
     CDS             7197..7286
                     /codon_start=1
                     /transl_table=1
                     /note="Nicotiana tabacum PR1a signal peptide (AA 1 to 30)"
                     /note="Derived using Geneious Prime 2023.1.2 'Annotate
                     from Database' based on protein similarity"
                     /label="NtPR1a SP CDS"
     CDS             join(7287,7477..>7481)
                     /label="GlyGly-Linker"
     intron          7288..7476
                     /Note="Portable intron (PIV2 aka IV2)"
                     /note="Derived using Geneious Prime 2023.1.2 'Annotate
                     from Database' based on nucleotide similarity"
                     /label="PIV2"
     CDS             <7482..>7784
                     /label="PIP1 #0"
     CDS             <7785..>7868
                     /label="PIP1 #1"
     CDS             <7869..>7967
                     /label="PIP1 #2"
     CDS             <7968..>8039
                     /label="RCR3 #3"
     CDS             <8040..>8159
                     /label="PIP1 #4"
     CDS             <8160..>8300
                     /label="PIP1 #5"
     Mutation        8187..8189
                     /created_by="User"
                     /label="D>Q"
     Mutation        8193..8195
                     /created_by="User"
                     /label="F>L"
     Mutation        8196..8198
                     /created_by="User"
                     /label="H>Q"
     Mutation        8199..8201
                     /created_by="User"
                     /label="M>F"
     Mutation        8214..8216
                     /created_by="User"
                     /label="I>T"
     Mutation        8235..8237
                     /created_by="User"
                     /label="S>D"
     Mutation        8277..8279
                     /created_by="User"
                     /label="S>D"
     CDS             <8301..8429
                     /label="RCR3 #6"
     terminator      8434..8637
                     /note="CaMV poly(A) signal; cauliflower mosaic virus
                     polyadenylation signal"
                     /note="Plant parts kit"
                     /note="Derived using Geneious Prime 2023.1.2 'Annotate
                     from Database' based on nucleotide similarity"
                     /label="35S terminator"
     misc_feature    complement(8683..8837)
                     /note="RB; Right border. Identical to sequence near
                     D-nopaline dehydrogenase on Agrobacterium tumefaciens
                     strain 1D1460 plasmid pTi1D1460 (CP032929 nucleotides
                     186,435 - 186,589). "
                     /note="Derived using Geneious Prime 2023.1.2 'Annotate
                     from Database' based on nucleotide similarity"
                     /label="RB"
     misc_feature    8701..8725
                     /note="T-DNA right border sequence (Thole et al., (2007)
                     Plant Physiol 145:1211-1219)"
                     /note="Derived using Geneious Prime 2023.1.2 'Annotate
                     from Database' based on nucleotide similarity"
                     /label="misc"
ORIGIN      
        1 cgtgcggctg catgaaatcc tggccggttt gtctgatgcc aagctggcgg cctggccggc
       61 cagcttggcc gctgaagaaa ccgagcgccg ccgtctaaaa aggtgatgtg tatttgagta
      121 aaacagcttg cgtcatgcgg tcgctgcgta tatgatgcga tgagtaaata aacaaatacg
      181 caaggggaac gcatgaaggt tatcgctgta cttaaccaga aaggcgggtc aggcaagacg
      241 accatcgcaa cccatctagc ccgcgccctg caactcgccg gggccgatgt tctgttagtc
      301 gattccgatc cccagggcag tgcccgcgat tgggcggccg tgcgggaaga tcaaccgcta
      361 accgttgtcg gcatcgaccg cccgacgatt gaccgcgacg tgaaggccat cggccggcgc
      421 gacttcgtag tgatcgacgg agcgccccag gcggcggact tggctgtgtc cgcgatcaag
      481 gcagccgact tcgtgctgat tccggtgcag ccaagccctt acgacatatg ggccaccgcc
      541 gacctggtgg agctggttaa gcagcgcatt gaggtcacgg atggaaggct acaagcggcc
      601 tttgtcgtgt cgcgggcgat caaaggcacg cgcatcggcg gtgaggttgc cgaggcgctg
      661 gccgggtacg agctgcccat tcttgagtcc cgtatcacgc agcgcgtgag ctacccaggc
      721 actgccgccg ccggcacaac cgttcttgaa tcagaacccg agggcgacgc tgcccgcgag
      781 gtccaggcgc tggccgctga aattaaatca aaactcattt gagttaatga ggtaaagaga
      841 aaatgagcaa aagcacaaac acgctaagtg ccggccgtcc gagcgcacgc agcagcaagg
      901 ctgcaacgtt ggccagcctg gcagacacgc cagccatgaa gcgggtcaac tttcagttgc
      961 cggcggagga tcacaccaag ctgaagatgt acgcggtacg ccaaggcaag accattaccg
     1021 agctgctatc tgaatacatc gcgcagctac cagagtaaat gagcaaatga ataaatgagt
     1081 agatgaattt tagcggctaa aggaggcggc atggaaaatc aagaacaacc aggcaccgac
     1141 gccgtggaat gccccatgtg tggaggaacg ggcggttggc caggcgtaag cggctgggtt
     1201 gtctgccggc cctgcaatgg cactggaacc cccaagcccg aggaatcggc gtgacggtcg
     1261 caaaccatcc ggcccggtac aaatcggcgc ggcgctgggt gatgacctgg tggagaagtt
     1321 gaaggccgcg caggccgccc agcggcaacg catcgaggca gaagcacgcc ccggtgaatc
     1381 gtggcaagcg gccgctgatc gaatccgcaa agaatcccgg caaccgccgg cagccggtgc
     1441 gccgtcgatt aggaagccgc ccaagggcga cgagcaacca gattttttcg ttccgatgct
     1501 ctatgacgtg ggcacccgcg atagtcgcag catcatggac gtggccgttt tccgtctgtc
     1561 gaagcgtgac cgacgagctg gcgaggtgat ccgctacgag cttccagacg ggcacgtaga
     1621 ggtttccgca gggccggccg gcatggccag tgtgtgggat tacgacctgg tactgatggc
     1681 ggtttcccat ctaaccgaat ccatgaaccg ataccgggaa gggaagggag acaagcccgg
     1741 ccgcgtgttc cgtccacacg ttgcggacgt actcaagttc tgccggcgag ccgatggcgg
     1801 aaagcagaaa gacgacctgg tagaaacctg cattcggtta aacaccacgc acgttgccat
     1861 gcagcgtacg aagaaggcca agaacggccg cctggtgacg gtatccgagg gtgaagcctt
     1921 gattagccgc tacaagatcg taaagagcga aaccgggcgg ccggagtaca tcgagatcga
     1981 gctagctgat tggatgtacc gcgagatcac agaaggcaag aacccggacg tgctgacggt
     2041 tcaccccgat tactttttga tcgatcccgg catcggccgt tttctctacc gcctggcacg
     2101 ccgcgccgca ggcaaggcag aagccagatg gttgttcaag acgatctacg aacgcagtgg
     2161 cagcgccgga gagttcaaga agttctgttt caccgtgcgc aagctgatcg ggtcaaatga
     2221 cctgccggag tacgatttga aggaggaggc ggggcaggct ggcccgatcc tagtcatgcg
     2281 ctaccgcaac ctgatcgagg gcgaagcatc cgccggttcc taatgtacgg agcagatgct
     2341 agggcaaatt gccctagcag gggaaaaagg tcgaaaaagc ttctttcctg tggatagcac
     2401 gtacattggg aacccaaagc cgtacattgg gaaccggaac ccgtacattg ggaacccaaa
     2461 gccgtacatt gggaaccggt cacacatgta agtgactgat ataaaagaga aaaaaggcga
     2521 tttttccgcc taaaactctt taaaacttat taaaactctt aaaacccgcc tggcctgtgc
     2581 ataactgtct ggccagcgca cagccgaaca gctgcaaaaa gcgcctaccc ttcggtcgct
     2641 gcgctcccta cgccccgccg cttcgcgtcg gcctatcgcg gccgctggcc gctcaaaaat
     2701 ggctggccta cggccaggca atctaccagg gcgcggacaa gccgcgccgt cgccactcga
     2761 ccgccggcgc ccacatcaag gctccgagtg cgcggaaccc ctatttgttt atttttctaa
     2821 atacattcaa atatgtatcc gctcatgaga caataaccct gataaatgct tcaataatat
     2881 tgaaaaagga agagtatggc taaaatgaga atatcaccgg aattgaaaaa actgatcgaa
     2941 aaataccgct gcgtaaaaga tacggaagga atgtctcctg ctaaggtata taagctggtg
     3001 ggagaaaatg aaaacctata tttaaaaatg acggacagcc ggtataaagg gaccacctat
     3061 gatgtggaac gggaaaagga catgatgcta tggctggaag gaaagctgcc tgttccaaag
     3121 gtcctgcact ttgaacggca tgatggctgg agcaatctgc tcatgagtga ggccgatggc
     3181 gtcctttgct cggaagagta tgaagatgaa caaagccctg aaaagattat cgagctgtat
     3241 gcggagtgca tcaggctctt tcactccatc gacatatcgg attgtcccta tacgaatagc
     3301 ttagacagcc gcttagccga attggattac ttactgaata acgatctggc cgatgtggat
     3361 tgcgaaaact gggaagagga cactccattt aaagatccgc gcgagctgta tgatttttta
     3421 aagacggaaa agcccgaaga ggaacttgtc ttttcccacg gcgacctggg agacagcaac
     3481 atctttgtga aagatggcaa agtaagtggc tttattgatc ttgggagaag cggcagggcg
     3541 gacaagtggt atgacattgc cttctgcgtc cggtcgctca gggaggatat cggggaagaa
     3601 cagtatgtcg agctattttt tgacttactg gggatcaagc ctgattggga gaaaataaaa
     3661 tattatattt tactggatga attgttttag ctgtcagacc aagtttactc atatatactt
     3721 tagattgatt taaaacttca tttttaattt aaaaggatct aggtgaagat cctttttgat
     3781 aatctcatga ccaaaatccc ttaacgtgag ttttcgttcc actgagcgtc agaccccgta
     3841 gaaaagatca aaggatcttc ttgagatcct ttttttctgc gcgtaatctg ctgcttgcaa
     3901 acaaaaaaac caccgctacc agcggtggtt tgtttgccgg atcaagagct accaactctt
     3961 tttccgaagg taactggctt cagcagagcg cagataccaa atactgttct tctagtgtag
     4021 ccgtagttag gccaccactt caagaactct gtagcaccgc ctacatacct cgctctgcta
     4081 atcctgttac cagtggctgc tgccagtggc gataagtcgt gtcttaccgg gttggactca
     4141 agacgatagt taccggataa ggcgcagcgg tcgggctgaa cggggggttc gtgcacacag
     4201 cccagcttgg agcgaacgac ctacaccgaa ctgagatacc tacagcgtga gctatgagaa
     4261 agcgccacgc ttcccgaagg gagaaaggcg gacaggtatc cggtaagcgg cagggtcgga
     4321 acaggagagc gcacgaggga gcttccaggg ggaaacgcct ggtatcttta tagtcctgtc
     4381 gggtttcgcc acctctgact tgagcgtcga tttttgtgat gctcgtcagg ggggcggagc
     4441 ctatggaaaa acgccagcaa cgcggccttt ttacggttcc tgctcggatc tgttggaccg
     4501 gacagtagtc atggttgatg ggctgcctgt atcgagtggt gattttgtgc cgagctgccg
     4561 gtcggggagc tgttggctgg ctggtggcag gatatattgt ggtgtaaaca aattgacgct
     4621 tagacaactt aataacacat tgcggacgtt tttaatgtac tggggttgaa cactctgtgc
     4681 cgaattcgga tccagcggtc ctgctgagcc tcgacatgtt gtcgcaaaat tcgccctgga
     4741 cccgcccaac gatttgtcgt cactgtcaag gtttgacctg cacttcattt ggggcccaca
     4801 tacaccaaaa aaatgctgca taattctcgg ggcagcaagt cggttacccg gccgccgtgc
     4861 tggaccgggt tgaatggtgc ccgtaacttt cggtagagcg gacggccaat actcaacttc
     4921 aaggaatctc acccatgcgc gccggcgggg aaccggagtt cccttcagtg agcgttatta
     4981 gttcgccgct cggtgtgtcg tagatactag cccctggggc acttttgaaa tttgaataag
     5041 atttatgtaa tcagtctttt aggtttgacc ggttctgccg ctttttttaa aattggattt
     5101 gtaataataa aacgcaattg tttgttattg tggcgctcta tcatagatgt cgctataaac
     5161 ctattcagca caatatattg ttttcatttt aatattgtac atataagtag tagggtacaa
     5221 tcagtaaatt gaacggagaa tattattcat aaaaatacga tagtaacggg tgatatattc
     5281 attagaatga accgaaaccg gcggtaagga tctgagctac acatgctcag gttttttaca
     5341 acgtgcacaa cagaattgaa agcaaatatc atgcgatcat aggcttctcg catatctcat
     5401 taaagcagga caagcttact cgctttcttt ttcgaaagtt tgagtacctt cagggcatcc
     5461 tcttgataca ttactttcca cttcgattgg ggcaagctgt agcagttctt gcttagaccg
     5521 aattgccatc tcacagagat gctgaagagt tcgcgaccct ccagaaacgg tgatactaac
     5581 tcctcgaaac cgaatactat aggtacatcc gatctggtcg aaaccgaaaa atcgagatgc
     5641 tgcatagtta accgaatctc ccgtccaaga tccaaggact ctgtgcagtg aagcttccgt
     5701 cctgtcgtat ctgagatatc tcttaaatac aactttcccg aaaccccagc tttccttgaa
     5761 accaagggga ttatcttgat tcgaattcgt ctcatcgtta tgtagccgcc actcagtcca
     5821 actcggactt tcgtcaggaa gtttgaaggg agaagtggta cctcctgatc ctccatccca
     5881 acgttcactg ttagcttgtt ccctagcgtc gtttccttgt atagctcgtt ccatcattcg
     5941 atttggtgta tcgagattgg ttatgaaatt cagatgctag tgtaatgtat tggtaatttg
     6001 ggaagatata ataggaagca aggctattta tccatttctg aaaaggcgaa atggcgtcac
     6061 cgcgagcgtc acgcgcattc cgttcttgct gtaaagcgtt gtttggtaca cttttgacta
     6121 gcgaggcttg gcgtgtcagc gtatctattc aaaagtcgtt aatggctgcg gatcaagaaa
     6181 aagttggaat agaaacagaa tacccgcgaa attcaggccc ggttgccatg tcctacacgc
     6241 cgaaataaac gaccaaatta gtagaaaaat aaaaactgac taggatactt acgtcacgtc
     6301 ttgcgcactg atttgaaaaa tctcaatata aactccgcaa gaattcaagc ttggaggtca
     6361 acatggtgga gcacgacact ctggtctact ccaaaaatgt caaagataca gtctcagaag
     6421 atcaaagggc tattgagact tttcaacaaa ggataatttc gggaaacctc ctcggattcc
     6481 attgcccagc tatctgtcac ttcatcgaaa ggacagtaga aaaggaaggt ggctcctaca
     6541 aatgccatca ttgcgataaa ggaaaggcta tcattcaaga tctctctgcc gacagtggtc
     6601 ccaaagatgg acccccaccc acgaggagca tcgtggaaaa agaagaggtt ccaaccacgt
     6661 ctacaaagca agtggattga tgtgataaca tggtggagca cgacactctg gtctactcca
     6721 aaaatgtcaa agatacagtc tcagaagatc aaagggctat tgagactttt caacaaagga
     6781 taatttcggg aaacctcctc ggattccatt gcccagctat ctgtcacttc atcgaaagga
     6841 cagtagaaaa ggaaggtggc tcctacaaat gccatcattg cgataaagga aaggctatca
     6901 ttcaagatct ctctgccgac agtggtccca aagatggacc cccacccacg aggagcatcg
     6961 tggaaaaaga agaggttcca accacgtcta caaagcaagt ggattgatgt gacatctcca
     7021 ctgacgtaag ggatgacgca caatcccact atccttcgca agacccttcc tctatataag
     7081 gaagttcatt tcatttggag aggacacgct cgagtataag agctcatttt tacaacaatt
     7141 accaacaaca acaaacaaca aacaacatta caattacatt tacaattatc gatacaatgg
     7201 gatttgttct cttttcacaa ttgccttcat ttcttcttgt ctctacactt ctcttattcc
     7261 tagtaatatc ccactcttgc cgtgcaggta agtttctgct tctacctttg atatatatat
     7321 aataattatc attaattagt agtaatataa tatttcaaat atttttttca aaataaaaga
     7381 atgtagtata tagcaattgc ttttctgtag tttataagtg tgtatatttt aatttataac
     7441 ttttctaata tatgaccaaa atttgttgat gtgcaggagg tcgcaactta aaagaattat
     7501 ccatgcttga aaggcatgaa aattggatgg ttcatcatgg acgtgtatac aaagatgata
     7561 tagaaaaaga acaccgcttc aagacattca aggaaaacgt tgagttcatc gaatctttca
     7621 acaagaacgg aactcaacgt tataagctag ccgtcaataa atatgctgat ctgaccactg
     7681 aggaattcac aacatcattt atggggctcg acacttcatt actatcccag caagaatcaa
     7741 cagctacaac aacgtccttt aaatatgata gtgtgactga agtgccgaat agcatggact
     7801 ggagaaagag agggagtgtc acaggagtca aggatcaagg tgtatgtgga tgttgttggg
     7861 cattttctgc ggccgcggct atagaaggag catatcaaat tgcaaacaac gaactaatct
     7921 ctctttcaga gcaacaacta ttggattgct ctacgcagaa caaaggctgc aacggaggtt
     7981 taatgacgaa tgcattcgat tttatcatag aaaatggtgg aatttcaagg gaatcagact
     8041 atccttatga agaagctcaa aatgtttgca agaccgaaca accagcagca gttactatca
     8101 atggctacga agtcgtacca tctgacgagt catcgttgtt gaaagctgta gtgaatcagc
     8161 ctatttctgt tggtattgcg gctaaccaag agttacagtt ttacggaagt ggaacttatg
     8221 atggaagttg taatgataga ctgaatcatg cagtgacagt tataggttat gggacagatg
     8281 aagaagatgg tacaaaatat tggttgttga agaattcatg gggaacaagt tggggcgaga
     8341 atgggtttat gaaaattata agagattctg gggatccttc aggtctttgt gatatcgcaa
     8401 agatgtcatc ttatccaaac atagcatgag cttctctagc tagagtcgat cgacaagctc
     8461 gagtttctcc ataataatgt gtgagtagtt cccagataag ggaattaggg ttcctatagg
     8521 gtttcgctca tgtgttgagc atataagaaa cccttagtat gtatttgtat ttgtaaaata
     8581 cttctatcaa taaaatttct aattcctaaa accaaaatcc agtactaaaa tccagatcgc
     8641 tactagagga tgcacatgtg accgagggac acgaagtgat ccgtttaaac tatcagtgtt
     8701 tgacaggata tattggcggg taaacctaag agaaaagagc gtttattaga ataatcggat
     8761 atttaaaagg gcgtgaaaag gtttatccgt tcgtccattt gtatgtgcat gccaaccaca
     8821 gggttcccct cgggagtcag c
//
