# Supplementary material for: Bioengineering secreted proteases converts divergent Rcr3 orthologs and paralogs into extracellular immune co-receptors
Source: bioRxiv preprint, doi:10.1101/2024.02.14.580413, version 2 (2024-05-23)
Supplement: Dataset S2 [file 580413_file07.zip › S2_Dataset/pJK100-060p.gb]

LOCUS       pJK100-060p             8838 bp    DNA     circular UNA 29-JAN-2024
DEFINITION  pL2M-P19//2x35S::NtPR1a-P0R1R2R3P4R5R6.
ACCESSION   urn.local...2cun-ecqffyc
VERSION     urn.local...2cun-ecqffyc
KEYWORDS    .
SOURCE      
  ORGANISM  .
FEATURES             Location/Qualifiers
     misc_feature    1..2785
                     /note="pVS1ori short"
                     /note="Derived using Geneious Prime 2023.1.2 'Annotate
                     from Database' based on nucleotide similarity"
                     /label="pVS1ori short"
     CDS             193..822
                     /note="StaA; similar to IncC2"
                     /codon_start=1
                     /transl_table=11
                     /product="pVS1 partitioning protein"
                     /protein_id="AAD19678.1"
                     /db_xref="GI:4378781"
                     /note="Derived using Geneious Prime 2023.1.2 'Annotate
                     from Database' based on protein similarity"
                     /label="pVS1 partitioning protein CDS"
     CDS             843..1058
                     /note="ORF3; not required for stable maintenance"
                     /codon_start=1
                     /transl_table=11
                     /product="hypothetical protein"
                     /protein_id="AAD19679.1"
                     /db_xref="GI:4378782"
                     /note="Derived using Geneious Prime 2023.1.2 'Annotate
                     from Database' based on protein similarity"
                     /label="hypothetical protein CDS"
     misc_feature    1089..1101
                     /name="KorB box"
                     /note="KorB box"
                     /note="Derived using Geneious Prime 2023.1.2 'Annotate
                     from Database' based on nucleotide similarity"
                     /label="KorB box"
     CDS             1217..2323
                     /note="RepA"
                     /transl_table=11
                     /product="pVS1 replication protein"
                     /protein_id="AAD19680.1"
                     /db_xref="GI:4378783"
                     /note="Derived using Geneious Prime 2023.1.2 'Annotate
                     from Database' based on protein similarity"
                     /label="pVS1 replication protein CDS"
     rep_origin      2389..2583
                     /note="pVS1 origin of replication"
                     /note="Derived using Geneious Prime 2023.1.2 'Annotate
                     from Database' based on nucleotide similarity"
                     /label="pVS1 origin of replication rep origin"
     misc_feature    2389..2396
                     /note="DnaA box"
                     /note="Derived using Geneious Prime 2023.1.2 'Annotate
                     from Database' based on nucleotide similarity"
                     /label="DnaA box"
     repeat_region   2400..2483
                     /note="21 bp repeats"
                     /rpt_type="direct"
                     /note="Derived using Geneious Prime 2023.1.2 'Annotate
                     from Database' based on nucleotide similarity"
                     /label="21 bp repeats repeat region"
     misc_feature    2484..2575
                     /note="AT-rich region"
                     /note="Derived using Geneious Prime 2023.1.2 'Annotate
                     from Database' based on nucleotide similarity"
                     /label="AT-rich region"
     misc_feature    2576..2583
                     /note="DnaA box"
                     /note="Derived using Geneious Prime 2023.1.2 'Annotate
                     from Database' based on nucleotide similarity"
                     /label="DnaA box"
     promoter        2791..2895
                     /gene="bla"
                     /note="AmpR promoter"
                     /note="Derived using Geneious Prime 2023.1.2 'Annotate
                     from Database' based on nucleotide similarity"
                     /label="bla promoter"
     CDS             2896..3690
                     /gene="aphA"
                     /function="kanamycin resistance"
                     /codon_start=1
                     /transl_table=11
                     /product="aminoglycoside 3'-phosphotransferase"
                     /protein_id="ADZ30886.1"
                     /db_xref="GI:325559604"
                     /note="Derived using Geneious Prime 2023.1.2 'Annotate
                     from Database' based on protein similarity"
                     /label="aphA CDS"
     terminator      3691..3838
                     /Note="Beta-lactamase TEM terminator"
                     /note="Derived using Geneious Prime 2023.1.2 'Annotate
                     from Database' based on nucleotide similarity"
                     /label="bla terminator"
     terminator      complement(3840..3878)
                     /name="Tndr"
                     /note="rho independent terminator"
                     /note="Derived using Geneious Prime 2023.1.2 'Annotate
                     from Database' based on nucleotide similarity"
                     /label="Tndr"
     rep_origin      3881..4449
                     /direction="RIGHT"
                     /note="high-copy-number ColE1/pMB1/pBR322/pUC origin of 
                     replication; ori"
                     /note="Derived using Geneious Prime 2023.1.2 'Annotate
                     from Database' based on nucleotide similarity"
                     /label="ori rep origin"
     misc_RNA        3897..4449
                     /name="RNA-II"
                     /note="Derived using Geneious Prime 2023.1.2 'Annotate
                     from Database' based on nucleotide similarity"
                     /label="RNA-II"
     terminator      complement(3898..3931)
                     /name="Tndr"
                     /note="rho independent terminator"
                     /note="Derived using Geneious Prime 2023.1.2 'Annotate
                     from Database' based on nucleotide similarity"
                     /label="Tndr"
     misc_RNA        complement(3900..4007)
                     /name="RNA-I"
                     /note="Derived using Geneious Prime 2023.1.2 'Annotate
                     from Database' based on nucleotide similarity"
                     /label="RNA-I"
     misc_feature    4516..4662
                     /note="LB; left border. Identical to sequence near
                     agrocinopine synthase on Agrobacterium tumefaciens strain
                     1D1460 plasmid pTi1D1460 (CP032929 nucleotides 161,573 -
                     161,719). "
                     /note="Derived using Geneious Prime 2023.1.2 'Annotate
                     from Database' based on nucleotide similarity"
                     /label="LB; left border"
     misc_feature    4585..4609
                     /note="T-DNA left border sequence (Thole et al., (2007)
                     Plant Physiol 145:1211-1219)"
                     /note="Derived using Geneious Prime 2023.1.2 'Annotate
                     from Database' based on nucleotide similarity"
                     /label="misc"
     terminator      complement(4701..5408)
                     /note="OCS terminator"
                     /note="octopine synthase terminator"
                     /note="Derived using Geneious Prime 2023.1.2 'Annotate
                     from Database' based on nucleotide similarity"
                     /label="OCS terminator"
     CDS             complement(5416..5934)
                     /gene="p19"
                     /note="Tombusvirus RNA silencing suppressor 19 kDa
                     protein; similar to CAC01277.1; characterized in PubMed ID
                     18944038"
                     /codon_start=1
                     /transl_table=11
                     /product="RNA silencing suppressor 19 kDa protein"
                     /protein_id="AIN46664.1"
                     /db_xref="GI:684152027"
                     /note="Derived using Geneious Prime 2023.1.2 'Annotate
                     from Database' based on protein similarity"
                     /label="p19 CDS"
     promoter        complement(5939..6319)
                     /note="mas1'-2' mannopine synthase promoter; mas2' drives
                     MCS2 ORF; mas1' truncated by 96 nt; enhancer elements,
                     TATA box, and start codon missing"
                     /note="Derived using Geneious Prime 2023.1.2 'Annotate
                     from Database' based on nucleotide similarity"
                     /label="truncated MAS promoter"
     promoter        6359..7102
                     /note="Double CaMV 35S"
                     /note="Derived using Geneious Prime 2023.1.2 'Annotate
                     from Database' based on nucleotide similarity"
                     /label="2x35S pro (Plant Parts Kit)"
     misc_feature    7135..7189
                     /note="TMV Omega; translational enhancer from the tobacco
                     mosaic virus 5'-leader sequence (Gallie et al., 1988)"
                     /note="Derived using Geneious Prime 2023.1.2 'Annotate
                     from Database' based on nucleotide similarity"
                     /label="TMV Omega (Plant parts kit)"
     sig_peptide     7197..7286
                     /peptide="MGFVLFSQLPSFLLVSTLLLFLVISHSCRA"
                     /note="Derived using Geneious Prime 2023.1.2 'Annotate
                     from Database' based on protein similarity"
                     /label="signal peptide"
     CDS             7197..7286
                     /codon_start=1
                     /transl_table=1
                     /note="Nicotiana tabacum PR1a signal peptide (AA 1 to 30)"
                     /note="Derived using Geneious Prime 2023.1.2 'Annotate
                     from Database' based on protein similarity"
                     /label="NtPR1a SP CDS"
     CDS             join(7287,7477..7481)
                     /label="linker CDS"
     intron          7288..7476
                     /Note="Portable intron (PIV2 aka IV2)"
                     /note="Derived using Geneious Prime 2023.1.2 'Annotate
                     from Database' based on nucleotide similarity"
                     /label="PIV2"
     CDS             <7482..>7784
                     /gene="pip1"
                     /product="phytophthora-inhibited protease 1"
                     /protein_id="ABG23376.1"
                     /db_xref="GI:108937128"
                     /note="Derived using Geneious Prime 2020.1.1 'Annotate
                     from Database' based on nucleotide similarity"
                     /label="Pip1 pro-domain fragment CDS"
     CDS             <7785..>7865
                     /gene="Rcr3"
                     /note="required for Cf-2-dependent disease resistance"
                     /product="cysteine protease"
                     /protein_id="AAM19207.1"
                     /db_xref="GI:20334373"
                     /note="Derived using Geneious Prime 2020.1.1 'Annotate
                     from Database' based on nucleotide similarity"
                     /label="Rcr3pim fragment 1 CDS"
     CDS             <7866..>7970
                     /gene="Rcr3"
                     /note="required for Cf-2-dependent disease resistance"
                     /product="cysteine protease"
                     /protein_id="AAM19207.1"
                     /db_xref="GI:20334373"
                     /note="Derived using Geneious Prime 2020.1.1 'Annotate
                     from Database' based on nucleotide similarity"
                     /label="Rcr3pim fragment 2 CDS"
     CDS             <7971..>8039
                     /gene="Rcr3"
                     /note="required for Cf-2-dependent disease resistance"
                     /product="cysteine protease"
                     /protein_id="AAM19207.1"
                     /db_xref="GI:20334373"
                     /note="Derived using Geneious Prime 2020.1.1 'Annotate
                     from Database' based on nucleotide similarity"
                     /label="Rcr3pim fragment 3 CDS"
     CDS             <8040..>8159
                     /gene="pip1"
                     /product="phytophthora-inhibited protease 1"
                     /protein_id="ABG23376.1"
                     /db_xref="GI:108937128"
                     /note="Derived using Geneious Prime 2020.1.1 'Annotate
                     from Database' based on nucleotide similarity"
                     /label="Pip1 fragment 4 CDS"
     CDS             <8160..>8297
                     /gene="Rcr3"
                     /note="required for Cf-2-dependent disease resistance"
                     /product="cysteine protease"
                     /protein_id="AAM19207.1"
                     /db_xref="GI:20334373"
                     /note="Derived using Geneious Prime 2020.1.1 'Annotate
                     from Database' based on nucleotide similarity"
                     /label="Rcr3pim fragment 5 CDS"
     CDS             <8298..8426
                     /gene="Rcr3"
                     /note="required for Cf-2-dependent disease resistance"
                     /product="cysteine protease"
                     /protein_id="AAM19207.1"
                     /db_xref="GI:20334373"
                     /note="Derived using Geneious Prime 2020.1.1 'Annotate
                     from Database' based on nucleotide similarity"
                     /label="Rcr3pim fragment 6 CDS"
     terminator      8431..8634
                     /note="CaMV poly(A) signal; cauliflower mosaic virus
                     polyadenylation signal"
                     /note="Plant parts kit"
                     /note="Derived using Geneious Prime 2023.1.2 'Annotate
                     from Database' based on nucleotide similarity"
                     /label="35S terminator"
     misc_feature    complement(8680..8834)
                     /note="RB; Right border. Identical to sequence near
                     D-nopaline dehydrogenase on Agrobacterium tumefaciens
                     strain 1D1460 plasmid pTi1D1460 (CP032929 nucleotides
                     186,435 - 186,589). "
                     /note="Derived using Geneious Prime 2023.1.2 'Annotate
                     from Database' based on nucleotide similarity"
                     /label="RB"
     misc_feature    8698..8722
                     /note="T-DNA right border sequence (Thole et al., (2007)
                     Plant Physiol 145:1211-1219)"
                     /note="Derived using Geneious Prime 2023.1.2 'Annotate
                     from Database' based on nucleotide similarity"
                     /label="misc"
ORIGIN      
        1 cgtgcggctg catgaaatcc tggccggttt gtctgatgcc aagctggcgg cctggccggc
       61 cagcttggcc gctgaagaaa ccgagcgccg ccgtctaaaa aggtgatgtg tatttgagta
      121 aaacagcttg cgtcatgcgg tcgctgcgta tatgatgcga tgagtaaata aacaaatacg
      181 caaggggaac gcatgaaggt tatcgctgta cttaaccaga aaggcgggtc aggcaagacg
      241 accatcgcaa cccatctagc ccgcgccctg caactcgccg gggccgatgt tctgttagtc
      301 gattccgatc cccagggcag tgcccgcgat tgggcggccg tgcgggaaga tcaaccgcta
      361 accgttgtcg gcatcgaccg cccgacgatt gaccgcgacg tgaaggccat cggccggcgc
      421 gacttcgtag tgatcgacgg agcgccccag gcggcggact tggctgtgtc cgcgatcaag
      481 gcagccgact tcgtgctgat tccggtgcag ccaagccctt acgacatatg ggccaccgcc
      541 gacctggtgg agctggttaa gcagcgcatt gaggtcacgg atggaaggct acaagcggcc
      601 tttgtcgtgt cgcgggcgat caaaggcacg cgcatcggcg gtgaggttgc cgaggcgctg
      661 gccgggtacg agctgcccat tcttgagtcc cgtatcacgc agcgcgtgag ctacccaggc
      721 actgccgccg ccggcacaac cgttcttgaa tcagaacccg agggcgacgc tgcccgcgag
      781 gtccaggcgc tggccgctga aattaaatca aaactcattt gagttaatga ggtaaagaga
      841 aaatgagcaa aagcacaaac acgctaagtg ccggccgtcc gagcgcacgc agcagcaagg
      901 ctgcaacgtt ggccagcctg gcagacacgc cagccatgaa gcgggtcaac tttcagttgc
      961 cggcggagga tcacaccaag ctgaagatgt acgcggtacg ccaaggcaag accattaccg
     1021 agctgctatc tgaatacatc gcgcagctac cagagtaaat gagcaaatga ataaatgagt
     1081 agatgaattt tagcggctaa aggaggcggc atggaaaatc aagaacaacc aggcaccgac
     1141 gccgtggaat gccccatgtg tggaggaacg ggcggttggc caggcgtaag cggctgggtt
     1201 gtctgccggc cctgcaatgg cactggaacc cccaagcccg aggaatcggc gtgacggtcg
     1261 caaaccatcc ggcccggtac aaatcggcgc ggcgctgggt gatgacctgg tggagaagtt
     1321 gaaggccgcg caggccgccc agcggcaacg catcgaggca gaagcacgcc ccggtgaatc
     1381 gtggcaagcg gccgctgatc gaatccgcaa agaatcccgg caaccgccgg cagccggtgc
     1441 gccgtcgatt aggaagccgc ccaagggcga cgagcaacca gattttttcg ttccgatgct
     1501 ctatgacgtg ggcacccgcg atagtcgcag catcatggac gtggccgttt tccgtctgtc
     1561 gaagcgtgac cgacgagctg gcgaggtgat ccgctacgag cttccagacg ggcacgtaga
     1621 ggtttccgca gggccggccg gcatggccag tgtgtgggat tacgacctgg tactgatggc
     1681 ggtttcccat ctaaccgaat ccatgaaccg ataccgggaa gggaagggag acaagcccgg
     1741 ccgcgtgttc cgtccacacg ttgcggacgt actcaagttc tgccggcgag ccgatggcgg
     1801 aaagcagaaa gacgacctgg tagaaacctg cattcggtta aacaccacgc acgttgccat
     1861 gcagcgtacg aagaaggcca agaacggccg cctggtgacg gtatccgagg gtgaagcctt
     1921 gattagccgc tacaagatcg taaagagcga aaccgggcgg ccggagtaca tcgagatcga
     1981 gctagctgat tggatgtacc gcgagatcac agaaggcaag aacccggacg tgctgacggt
     2041 tcaccccgat tactttttga tcgatcccgg catcggccgt tttctctacc gcctggcacg
     2101 ccgcgccgca ggcaaggcag aagccagatg gttgttcaag acgatctacg aacgcagtgg
     2161 cagcgccgga gagttcaaga agttctgttt caccgtgcgc aagctgatcg ggtcaaatga
     2221 cctgccggag tacgatttga aggaggaggc ggggcaggct ggcccgatcc tagtcatgcg
     2281 ctaccgcaac ctgatcgagg gcgaagcatc cgccggttcc taatgtacgg agcagatgct
     2341 agggcaaatt gccctagcag gggaaaaagg tcgaaaaagc ttctttcctg tggatagcac
     2401 gtacattggg aacccaaagc cgtacattgg gaaccggaac ccgtacattg ggaacccaaa
     2461 gccgtacatt gggaaccggt cacacatgta agtgactgat ataaaagaga aaaaaggcga
     2521 tttttccgcc taaaactctt taaaacttat taaaactctt aaaacccgcc tggcctgtgc
     2581 ataactgtct ggccagcgca cagccgaaca gctgcaaaaa gcgcctaccc ttcggtcgct
     2641 gcgctcccta cgccccgccg cttcgcgtcg gcctatcgcg gccgctggcc gctcaaaaat
     2701 ggctggccta cggccaggca atctaccagg gcgcggacaa gccgcgccgt cgccactcga
     2761 ccgccggcgc ccacatcaag gctccgagtg cgcggaaccc ctatttgttt atttttctaa
     2821 atacattcaa atatgtatcc gctcatgaga caataaccct gataaatgct tcaataatat
     2881 tgaaaaagga agagtatggc taaaatgaga atatcaccgg aattgaaaaa actgatcgaa
     2941 aaataccgct gcgtaaaaga tacggaagga atgtctcctg ctaaggtata taagctggtg
     3001 ggagaaaatg aaaacctata tttaaaaatg acggacagcc ggtataaagg gaccacctat
     3061 gatgtggaac gggaaaagga catgatgcta tggctggaag gaaagctgcc tgttccaaag
     3121 gtcctgcact ttgaacggca tgatggctgg agcaatctgc tcatgagtga ggccgatggc
     3181 gtcctttgct cggaagagta tgaagatgaa caaagccctg aaaagattat cgagctgtat
     3241 gcggagtgca tcaggctctt tcactccatc gacatatcgg attgtcccta tacgaatagc
     3301 ttagacagcc gcttagccga attggattac ttactgaata acgatctggc cgatgtggat
     3361 tgcgaaaact gggaagagga cactccattt aaagatccgc gcgagctgta tgatttttta
     3421 aagacggaaa agcccgaaga ggaacttgtc ttttcccacg gcgacctggg agacagcaac
     3481 atctttgtga aagatggcaa agtaagtggc tttattgatc ttgggagaag cggcagggcg
     3541 gacaagtggt atgacattgc cttctgcgtc cggtcgctca gggaggatat cggggaagaa
     3601 cagtatgtcg agctattttt tgacttactg gggatcaagc ctgattggga gaaaataaaa
     3661 tattatattt tactggatga attgttttag ctgtcagacc aagtttactc atatatactt
     3721 tagattgatt taaaacttca tttttaattt aaaaggatct aggtgaagat cctttttgat
     3781 aatctcatga ccaaaatccc ttaacgtgag ttttcgttcc actgagcgtc agaccccgta
     3841 gaaaagatca aaggatcttc ttgagatcct ttttttctgc gcgtaatctg ctgcttgcaa
     3901 acaaaaaaac caccgctacc agcggtggtt tgtttgccgg atcaagagct accaactctt
     3961 tttccgaagg taactggctt cagcagagcg cagataccaa atactgttct tctagtgtag
     4021 ccgtagttag gccaccactt caagaactct gtagcaccgc ctacatacct cgctctgcta
     4081 atcctgttac cagtggctgc tgccagtggc gataagtcgt gtcttaccgg gttggactca
     4141 agacgatagt taccggataa ggcgcagcgg tcgggctgaa cggggggttc gtgcacacag
     4201 cccagcttgg agcgaacgac ctacaccgaa ctgagatacc tacagcgtga gctatgagaa
     4261 agcgccacgc ttcccgaagg gagaaaggcg gacaggtatc cggtaagcgg cagggtcgga
     4321 acaggagagc gcacgaggga gcttccaggg ggaaacgcct ggtatcttta tagtcctgtc
     4381 gggtttcgcc acctctgact tgagcgtcga tttttgtgat gctcgtcagg ggggcggagc
     4441 ctatggaaaa acgccagcaa cgcggccttt ttacggttcc tgctcggatc tgttggaccg
     4501 gacagtagtc atggttgatg ggctgcctgt atcgagtggt gattttgtgc cgagctgccg
     4561 gtcggggagc tgttggctgg ctggtggcag gatatattgt ggtgtaaaca aattgacgct
     4621 tagacaactt aataacacat tgcggacgtt tttaatgtac tggggttgaa cactctgtgc
     4681 cgaattcgga tccagcggtc ctgctgagcc tcgacatgtt gtcgcaaaat tcgccctgga
     4741 cccgcccaac gatttgtcgt cactgtcaag gtttgacctg cacttcattt ggggcccaca
     4801 tacaccaaaa aaatgctgca taattctcgg ggcagcaagt cggttacccg gccgccgtgc
     4861 tggaccgggt tgaatggtgc ccgtaacttt cggtagagcg gacggccaat actcaacttc
     4921 aaggaatctc acccatgcgc gccggcgggg aaccggagtt cccttcagtg agcgttatta
     4981 gttcgccgct cggtgtgtcg tagatactag cccctggggc acttttgaaa tttgaataag
     5041 atttatgtaa tcagtctttt aggtttgacc ggttctgccg ctttttttaa aattggattt
     5101 gtaataataa aacgcaattg tttgttattg tggcgctcta tcatagatgt cgctataaac
     5161 ctattcagca caatatattg ttttcatttt aatattgtac atataagtag tagggtacaa
     5221 tcagtaaatt gaacggagaa tattattcat aaaaatacga tagtaacggg tgatatattc
     5281 attagaatga accgaaaccg gcggtaagga tctgagctac acatgctcag gttttttaca
     5341 acgtgcacaa cagaattgaa agcaaatatc atgcgatcat aggcttctcg catatctcat
     5401 taaagcagga caagcttact cgctttcttt ttcgaaagtt tgagtacctt cagggcatcc
     5461 tcttgataca ttactttcca cttcgattgg ggcaagctgt agcagttctt gcttagaccg
     5521 aattgccatc tcacagagat gctgaagagt tcgcgaccct ccagaaacgg tgatactaac
     5581 tcctcgaaac cgaatactat aggtacatcc gatctggtcg aaaccgaaaa atcgagatgc
     5641 tgcatagtta accgaatctc ccgtccaaga tccaaggact ctgtgcagtg aagcttccgt
     5701 cctgtcgtat ctgagatatc tcttaaatac aactttcccg aaaccccagc tttccttgaa
     5761 accaagggga ttatcttgat tcgaattcgt ctcatcgtta tgtagccgcc actcagtcca
     5821 actcggactt tcgtcaggaa gtttgaaggg agaagtggta cctcctgatc ctccatccca
     5881 acgttcactg ttagcttgtt ccctagcgtc gtttccttgt atagctcgtt ccatcattcg
     5941 atttggtgta tcgagattgg ttatgaaatt cagatgctag tgtaatgtat tggtaatttg
     6001 ggaagatata ataggaagca aggctattta tccatttctg aaaaggcgaa atggcgtcac
     6061 cgcgagcgtc acgcgcattc cgttcttgct gtaaagcgtt gtttggtaca cttttgacta
     6121 gcgaggcttg gcgtgtcagc gtatctattc aaaagtcgtt aatggctgcg gatcaagaaa
     6181 aagttggaat agaaacagaa tacccgcgaa attcaggccc ggttgccatg tcctacacgc
     6241 cgaaataaac gaccaaatta gtagaaaaat aaaaactgac taggatactt acgtcacgtc
     6301 ttgcgcactg atttgaaaaa tctcaatata aactccgcaa gaattcaagc ttggaggtca
     6361 acatggtgga gcacgacact ctggtctact ccaaaaatgt caaagataca gtctcagaag
     6421 atcaaagggc tattgagact tttcaacaaa ggataatttc gggaaacctc ctcggattcc
     6481 attgcccagc tatctgtcac ttcatcgaaa ggacagtaga aaaggaaggt ggctcctaca
     6541 aatgccatca ttgcgataaa ggaaaggcta tcattcaaga tctctctgcc gacagtggtc
     6601 ccaaagatgg acccccaccc acgaggagca tcgtggaaaa agaagaggtt ccaaccacgt
     6661 ctacaaagca agtggattga tgtgataaca tggtggagca cgacactctg gtctactcca
     6721 aaaatgtcaa agatacagtc tcagaagatc aaagggctat tgagactttt caacaaagga
     6781 taatttcggg aaacctcctc ggattccatt gcccagctat ctgtcacttc atcgaaagga
     6841 cagtagaaaa ggaaggtggc tcctacaaat gccatcattg cgataaagga aaggctatca
     6901 ttcaagatct ctctgccgac agtggtccca aagatggacc cccacccacg aggagcatcg
     6961 tggaaaaaga agaggttcca accacgtcta caaagcaagt ggattgatgt gacatctcca
     7021 ctgacgtaag ggatgacgca caatcccact atccttcgca agacccttcc tctatataag
     7081 gaagttcatt tcatttggag aggacacgct cgagtataag agctcatttt tacaacaatt
     7141 accaacaaca acaaacaaca aacaacatta caattacatt tacaattatc gatacaatgg
     7201 gatttgttct cttttcacaa ttgccttcat ttcttcttgt ctctacactt ctcttattcc
     7261 tagtaatatc ccactcttgc cgtgcaggta agtttctgct tctacctttg atatatatat
     7321 aataattatc attaattagt agtaatataa tatttcaaat atttttttca aaataaaaga
     7381 atgtagtata tagcaattgc ttttctgtag tttataagtg tgtatatttt aatttataac
     7441 ttttctaata tatgaccaaa atttgttgat gtgcaggagg tcgcaactta aaagaattat
     7501 ccatgcttga aaggcatgaa aattggatgg ttcatcatgg acgtgtatac aaagatgata
     7561 tagaaaaaga acaccgcttc aagacattca aggaaaacgt tgagttcatc gaatctttca
     7621 acaagaacgg aactcaacgt tataagctag ccgtcaataa atatgctgat ctgaccactg
     7681 aggaattcac aacatcattt atggggctcg acacttcatt actatcccag caagaatcaa
     7741 cagctacaac aacgtccttt aaatatgata gtgtgactga agtgccgtct aacttggact
     7801 ggagagagtc tggggctgtc actcaagtga aacatcaagg tcgatgtgga tgttgctggg
     7861 cgttttctgc agttggatca ctagaaggag cctacaaaat tgcaacaggc aacttgatgg
     7921 aattctctga acaggaactt ctcgattgca ccaccaacaa ttatggctgc aacggaggtt
     7981 taatgacgaa tgcattcgat tttatcatag aaaatggtgg aatttcaagg gaatcagact
     8041 atccttatga agaagctcaa aatgtttgca agaccgaaca accagcagca gttactatca
     8101 atggctacga agtcgtacca tctgacgagt catcgttgtt gaaagctgta gtgaatcagc
     8161 cagtgtccat tggaatagct gctagccaag atttacagtt ttacgcggga ggaacttatg
     8221 acggaaactg tgccgatcaa attaaccatg ctgtaacagc gataggatat ggaactgatg
     8281 aggaaggtca gaaatattgg ttgttgaaga attcatgggg aacaagttgg ggcgagaatg
     8341 ggtttatgaa aattataaga gattctgggg atccttcagg tctttgtgat atcgcaaaga
     8401 tgtcatctta tccaaacata gcatgagctt ctctagctag agtcgatcga caagctcgag
     8461 tttctccata ataatgtgtg agtagttccc agataaggga attagggttc ctatagggtt
     8521 tcgctcatgt gttgagcata taagaaaccc ttagtatgta tttgtatttg taaaatactt
     8581 ctatcaataa aatttctaat tcctaaaacc aaaatccagt actaaaatcc agatcgctac
     8641 tagaggatgc acatgtgacc gagggacacg aagtgatccg tttaaactat cagtgtttga
     8701 caggatatat tggcgggtaa acctaagaga aaagagcgtt tattagaata atcggatatt
     8761 taaaagggcg tgaaaaggtt tatccgttcg tccatttgta tgtgcatgcc aaccacaggg
     8821 ttcccctcgg gagtcagc
//
