# Supplementary material for: Bioengineering secreted proteases converts divergent Rcr3 orthologs and paralogs into extracellular immune co-receptors
Source: bioRxiv preprint, doi:10.1101/2024.02.14.580413, version 2 (2024-05-23)
Supplement: Dataset S2 [file 580413_file07.zip › S2_Dataset/pJK100-048p.gb]

LOCUS       pJK100-048p             8841 bp    DNA     circular UNA 29-JAN-2024
DEFINITION  pL2M-P19//2x35S::NtPR1a-P0R1P2R3R4R5R6.
ACCESSION   urn.local...2ctu-ecqffy8
VERSION     urn.local...2ctu-ecqffy8
KEYWORDS    .
SOURCE      
  ORGANISM  .
FEATURES             Location/Qualifiers
     misc_feature    1..2785
                     /note="pVS1ori short"
                     /note="Derived using Geneious Prime 2023.1.2 'Annotate
                     from Database' based on nucleotide similarity"
                     /label="pVS1ori short"
     CDS             193..822
                     /note="StaA; similar to IncC2"
                     /codon_start=1
                     /transl_table=11
                     /product="pVS1 partitioning protein"
                     /protein_id="AAD19678.1"
                     /db_xref="GI:4378781"
                     /note="Derived using Geneious Prime 2023.1.2 'Annotate
                     from Database' based on protein similarity"
                     /label="pVS1 partitioning protein CDS"
     CDS             843..1058
                     /note="ORF3; not required for stable maintenance"
                     /codon_start=1
                     /transl_table=11
                     /product="hypothetical protein"
                     /protein_id="AAD19679.1"
                     /db_xref="GI:4378782"
                     /note="Derived using Geneious Prime 2023.1.2 'Annotate
                     from Database' based on protein similarity"
                     /label="hypothetical protein CDS"
     misc_feature    1089..1101
                     /name="KorB box"
                     /note="KorB box"
                     /note="Derived using Geneious Prime 2023.1.2 'Annotate
                     from Database' based on nucleotide similarity"
                     /label="KorB box"
     CDS             1217..2323
                     /note="RepA"
                     /transl_table=11
                     /product="pVS1 replication protein"
                     /protein_id="AAD19680.1"
                     /db_xref="GI:4378783"
                     /note="Derived using Geneious Prime 2023.1.2 'Annotate
                     from Database' based on protein similarity"
                     /label="pVS1 replication protein CDS"
     rep_origin      2389..2583
                     /note="pVS1 origin of replication"
                     /note="Derived using Geneious Prime 2023.1.2 'Annotate
                     from Database' based on nucleotide similarity"
                     /label="pVS1 origin of replication rep origin"
     misc_feature    2389..2396
                     /note="DnaA box"
                     /note="Derived using Geneious Prime 2023.1.2 'Annotate
                     from Database' based on nucleotide similarity"
                     /label="DnaA box"
     repeat_region   2400..2483
                     /note="21 bp repeats"
                     /rpt_type="direct"
                     /note="Derived using Geneious Prime 2023.1.2 'Annotate
                     from Database' based on nucleotide similarity"
                     /label="21 bp repeats repeat region"
     misc_feature    2484..2575
                     /note="AT-rich region"
                     /note="Derived using Geneious Prime 2023.1.2 'Annotate
                     from Database' based on nucleotide similarity"
                     /label="AT-rich region"
     misc_feature    2576..2583
                     /note="DnaA box"
                     /note="Derived using Geneious Prime 2023.1.2 'Annotate
                     from Database' based on nucleotide similarity"
                     /label="DnaA box"
     promoter        2791..2895
                     /gene="bla"
                     /note="AmpR promoter"
                     /note="Derived using Geneious Prime 2023.1.2 'Annotate
                     from Database' based on nucleotide similarity"
                     /label="bla promoter"
     CDS             2896..3690
                     /gene="aphA"
                     /function="kanamycin resistance"
                     /codon_start=1
                     /transl_table=11
                     /product="aminoglycoside 3'-phosphotransferase"
                     /protein_id="ADZ30886.1"
                     /db_xref="GI:325559604"
                     /note="Derived using Geneious Prime 2023.1.2 'Annotate
                     from Database' based on protein similarity"
                     /label="aphA CDS"
     terminator      3691..3838
                     /Note="Beta-lactamase TEM terminator"
                     /note="Derived using Geneious Prime 2023.1.2 'Annotate
                     from Database' based on nucleotide similarity"
                     /label="bla terminator"
     terminator      complement(3840..3878)
                     /name="Tndr"
                     /note="rho independent terminator"
                     /note="Derived using Geneious Prime 2023.1.2 'Annotate
                     from Database' based on nucleotide similarity"
                     /label="Tndr"
     rep_origin      3881..4449
                     /direction="RIGHT"
                     /note="high-copy-number ColE1/pMB1/pBR322/pUC origin of 
                     replication; ori"
                     /note="Derived using Geneious Prime 2023.1.2 'Annotate
                     from Database' based on nucleotide similarity"
                     /label="ori rep origin"
     misc_RNA        3897..4449
                     /name="RNA-II"
                     /note="Derived using Geneious Prime 2023.1.2 'Annotate
                     from Database' based on nucleotide similarity"
                     /label="RNA-II"
     terminator      complement(3898..3931)
                     /name="Tndr"
                     /note="rho independent terminator"
                     /note="Derived using Geneious Prime 2023.1.2 'Annotate
                     from Database' based on nucleotide similarity"
                     /label="Tndr"
     misc_RNA        complement(3900..4007)
                     /name="RNA-I"
                     /note="Derived using Geneious Prime 2023.1.2 'Annotate
                     from Database' based on nucleotide similarity"
                     /label="RNA-I"
     misc_feature    4516..4662
                     /note="LB; left border. Identical to sequence near
                     agrocinopine synthase on Agrobacterium tumefaciens strain
                     1D1460 plasmid pTi1D1460 (CP032929 nucleotides 161,573 -
                     161,719). "
                     /note="Derived using Geneious Prime 2023.1.2 'Annotate
                     from Database' based on nucleotide similarity"
                     /label="LB; left border"
     misc_feature    4585..4609
                     /note="T-DNA left border sequence (Thole et al., (2007)
                     Plant Physiol 145:1211-1219)"
                     /note="Derived using Geneious Prime 2023.1.2 'Annotate
                     from Database' based on nucleotide similarity"
                     /label="misc"
     terminator      complement(4701..5408)
                     /note="OCS terminator"
                     /note="octopine synthase terminator"
                     /note="Derived using Geneious Prime 2023.1.2 'Annotate
                     from Database' based on nucleotide similarity"
                     /label="OCS terminator"
     CDS             complement(5416..5934)
                     /gene="p19"
                     /note="Tombusvirus RNA silencing suppressor 19 kDa
                     protein; similar to CAC01277.1; characterized in PubMed ID
                     18944038"
                     /codon_start=1
                     /transl_table=11
                     /product="RNA silencing suppressor 19 kDa protein"
                     /protein_id="AIN46664.1"
                     /db_xref="GI:684152027"
                     /note="Derived using Geneious Prime 2023.1.2 'Annotate
                     from Database' based on protein similarity"
                     /label="p19 CDS"
     promoter        complement(5939..6319)
                     /note="mas1'-2' mannopine synthase promoter; mas2' drives
                     MCS2 ORF; mas1' truncated by 96 nt; enhancer elements,
                     TATA box, and start codon missing"
                     /note="Derived using Geneious Prime 2023.1.2 'Annotate
                     from Database' based on nucleotide similarity"
                     /label="truncated MAS promoter"
     promoter        6359..7102
                     /note="Double CaMV 35S"
                     /note="Derived using Geneious Prime 2023.1.2 'Annotate
                     from Database' based on nucleotide similarity"
                     /label="2x35S pro (Plant Parts Kit)"
     misc_feature    7135..7189
                     /note="TMV Omega; translational enhancer from the tobacco
                     mosaic virus 5'-leader sequence (Gallie et al., 1988)"
                     /note="Derived using Geneious Prime 2023.1.2 'Annotate
                     from Database' based on nucleotide similarity"
                     /label="TMV Omega (Plant parts kit)"
     sig_peptide     7197..7286
                     /peptide="MGFVLFSQLPSFLLVSTLLLFLVISHSCRA"
                     /note="Derived using Geneious Prime 2023.1.2 'Annotate
                     from Database' based on protein similarity"
                     /label="signal peptide"
     CDS             7197..7286
                     /codon_start=1
                     /transl_table=1
                     /note="Nicotiana tabacum PR1a signal peptide (AA 1 to 30)"
                     /note="Derived using Geneious Prime 2023.1.2 'Annotate
                     from Database' based on protein similarity"
                     /label="NtPR1a SP CDS"
     CDS             join(7287,7477..7481)
                     /label="linker CDS"
     intron          7288..7476
                     /Note="Portable intron (PIV2 aka IV2)"
                     /note="Derived using Geneious Prime 2023.1.2 'Annotate
                     from Database' based on nucleotide similarity"
                     /label="PIV2"
     CDS             <7482..>7784
                     /gene="pip1"
                     /product="phytophthora-inhibited protease 1"
                     /protein_id="ABG23376.1"
                     /db_xref="GI:108937128"
                     /note="Derived using Geneious Prime 2020.1.1 'Annotate
                     from Database' based on nucleotide similarity"
                     /label="Pip1 pro-domain fragment CDS"
     CDS             <7785..>7865
                     /gene="Rcr3"
                     /note="required for Cf-2-dependent disease resistance"
                     /product="cysteine protease"
                     /protein_id="AAM19207.1"
                     /db_xref="GI:20334373"
                     /note="Derived using Geneious Prime 2020.1.1 'Annotate
                     from Database' based on nucleotide similarity"
                     /label="Rcr3pim fragment 1 CDS"
     CDS             <7866..>7970
                     /gene="pip1"
                     /product="phytophthora-inhibited protease 1"
                     /protein_id="ABG23376.1"
                     /db_xref="GI:108937128"
                     /note="Derived using Geneious Prime 2020.1.1 'Annotate
                     from Database' based on nucleotide similarity"
                     /label="Pip1 fragment 2 CDS"
     CDS             <7971..>8039
                     /gene="Rcr3"
                     /note="required for Cf-2-dependent disease resistance"
                     /product="cysteine protease"
                     /protein_id="AAM19207.1"
                     /db_xref="GI:20334373"
                     /note="Derived using Geneious Prime 2020.1.1 'Annotate
                     from Database' based on nucleotide similarity"
                     /label="Rcr3pim fragment 3 CDS"
     CDS             <8040..>8162
                     /gene="Rcr3"
                     /note="required for Cf-2-dependent disease resistance"
                     /product="cysteine protease"
                     /protein_id="AAM19207.1"
                     /db_xref="GI:20334373"
                     /note="Derived using Geneious Prime 2020.1.1 'Annotate
                     from Database' based on nucleotide similarity"
                     /label="Rcr3pim fragment 4 CDS"
     CDS             <8163..>8300
                     /gene="Rcr3"
                     /note="required for Cf-2-dependent disease resistance"
                     /product="cysteine protease"
                     /protein_id="AAM19207.1"
                     /db_xref="GI:20334373"
                     /note="Derived using Geneious Prime 2020.1.1 'Annotate
                     from Database' based on nucleotide similarity"
                     /label="Rcr3pim fragment 5 CDS"
     CDS             <8301..8429
                     /gene="Rcr3"
                     /note="required for Cf-2-dependent disease resistance"
                     /product="cysteine protease"
                     /protein_id="AAM19207.1"
                     /db_xref="GI:20334373"
                     /note="Derived using Geneious Prime 2020.1.1 'Annotate
                     from Database' based on nucleotide similarity"
                     /label="Rcr3pim fragment 6 CDS"
     terminator      8434..8637
                     /note="CaMV poly(A) signal; cauliflower mosaic virus
                     polyadenylation signal"
                     /note="Plant parts kit"
                     /note="Derived using Geneious Prime 2023.1.2 'Annotate
                     from Database' based on nucleotide similarity"
                     /label="35S terminator"
     misc_feature    complement(8683..8837)
                     /note="RB; Right border. Identical to sequence near
                     D-nopaline dehydrogenase on Agrobacterium tumefaciens
                     strain 1D1460 plasmid pTi1D1460 (CP032929 nucleotides
                     186,435 - 186,589). "
                     /note="Derived using Geneious Prime 2023.1.2 'Annotate
                     from Database' based on nucleotide similarity"
                     /label="RB"
     misc_feature    8701..8725
                     /note="T-DNA right border sequence (Thole et al., (2007)
                     Plant Physiol 145:1211-1219)"
                     /note="Derived using Geneious Prime 2023.1.2 'Annotate
                     from Database' based on nucleotide similarity"
                     /label="misc"
ORIGIN      
        1 cgtgcggctg catgaaatcc tggccggttt gtctgatgcc aagctggcgg cctggccggc
       61 cagcttggcc gctgaagaaa ccgagcgccg ccgtctaaaa aggtgatgtg tatttgagta
      121 aaacagcttg cgtcatgcgg tcgctgcgta tatgatgcga tgagtaaata aacaaatacg
      181 caaggggaac gcatgaaggt tatcgctgta cttaaccaga aaggcgggtc aggcaagacg
      241 accatcgcaa cccatctagc ccgcgccctg caactcgccg gggccgatgt tctgttagtc
      301 gattccgatc cccagggcag tgcccgcgat tgggcggccg tgcgggaaga tcaaccgcta
      361 accgttgtcg gcatcgaccg cccgacgatt gaccgcgacg tgaaggccat cggccggcgc
      421 gacttcgtag tgatcgacgg agcgccccag gcggcggact tggctgtgtc cgcgatcaag
      481 gcagccgact tcgtgctgat tccggtgcag ccaagccctt acgacatatg ggccaccgcc
      541 gacctggtgg agctggttaa gcagcgcatt gaggtcacgg atggaaggct acaagcggcc
      601 tttgtcgtgt cgcgggcgat caaaggcacg cgcatcggcg gtgaggttgc cgaggcgctg
      661 gccgggtacg agctgcccat tcttgagtcc cgtatcacgc agcgcgtgag ctacccaggc
      721 actgccgccg ccggcacaac cgttcttgaa tcagaacccg agggcgacgc tgcccgcgag
      781 gtccaggcgc tggccgctga aattaaatca aaactcattt gagttaatga ggtaaagaga
      841 aaatgagcaa aagcacaaac acgctaagtg ccggccgtcc gagcgcacgc agcagcaagg
      901 ctgcaacgtt ggccagcctg gcagacacgc cagccatgaa gcgggtcaac tttcagttgc
      961 cggcggagga tcacaccaag ctgaagatgt acgcggtacg ccaaggcaag accattaccg
     1021 agctgctatc tgaatacatc gcgcagctac cagagtaaat gagcaaatga ataaatgagt
     1081 agatgaattt tagcggctaa aggaggcggc atggaaaatc aagaacaacc aggcaccgac
     1141 gccgtggaat gccccatgtg tggaggaacg ggcggttggc caggcgtaag cggctgggtt
     1201 gtctgccggc cctgcaatgg cactggaacc cccaagcccg aggaatcggc gtgacggtcg
     1261 caaaccatcc ggcccggtac aaatcggcgc ggcgctgggt gatgacctgg tggagaagtt
     1321 gaaggccgcg caggccgccc agcggcaacg catcgaggca gaagcacgcc ccggtgaatc
     1381 gtggcaagcg gccgctgatc gaatccgcaa agaatcccgg caaccgccgg cagccggtgc
     1441 gccgtcgatt aggaagccgc ccaagggcga cgagcaacca gattttttcg ttccgatgct
     1501 ctatgacgtg ggcacccgcg atagtcgcag catcatggac gtggccgttt tccgtctgtc
     1561 gaagcgtgac cgacgagctg gcgaggtgat ccgctacgag cttccagacg ggcacgtaga
     1621 ggtttccgca gggccggccg gcatggccag tgtgtgggat tacgacctgg tactgatggc
     1681 ggtttcccat ctaaccgaat ccatgaaccg ataccgggaa gggaagggag acaagcccgg
     1741 ccgcgtgttc cgtccacacg ttgcggacgt actcaagttc tgccggcgag ccgatggcgg
     1801 aaagcagaaa gacgacctgg tagaaacctg cattcggtta aacaccacgc acgttgccat
     1861 gcagcgtacg aagaaggcca agaacggccg cctggtgacg gtatccgagg gtgaagcctt
     1921 gattagccgc tacaagatcg taaagagcga aaccgggcgg ccggagtaca tcgagatcga
     1981 gctagctgat tggatgtacc gcgagatcac agaaggcaag aacccggacg tgctgacggt
     2041 tcaccccgat tactttttga tcgatcccgg catcggccgt tttctctacc gcctggcacg
     2101 ccgcgccgca ggcaaggcag aagccagatg gttgttcaag acgatctacg aacgcagtgg
     2161 cagcgccgga gagttcaaga agttctgttt caccgtgcgc aagctgatcg ggtcaaatga
     2221 cctgccggag tacgatttga aggaggaggc ggggcaggct ggcccgatcc tagtcatgcg
     2281 ctaccgcaac ctgatcgagg gcgaagcatc cgccggttcc taatgtacgg agcagatgct
     2341 agggcaaatt gccctagcag gggaaaaagg tcgaaaaagc ttctttcctg tggatagcac
     2401 gtacattggg aacccaaagc cgtacattgg gaaccggaac ccgtacattg ggaacccaaa
     2461 gccgtacatt gggaaccggt cacacatgta agtgactgat ataaaagaga aaaaaggcga
     2521 tttttccgcc taaaactctt taaaacttat taaaactctt aaaacccgcc tggcctgtgc
     2581 ataactgtct ggccagcgca cagccgaaca gctgcaaaaa gcgcctaccc ttcggtcgct
     2641 gcgctcccta cgccccgccg cttcgcgtcg gcctatcgcg gccgctggcc gctcaaaaat
     2701 ggctggccta cggccaggca atctaccagg gcgcggacaa gccgcgccgt cgccactcga
     2761 ccgccggcgc ccacatcaag gctccgagtg cgcggaaccc ctatttgttt atttttctaa
     2821 atacattcaa atatgtatcc gctcatgaga caataaccct gataaatgct tcaataatat
     2881 tgaaaaagga agagtatggc taaaatgaga atatcaccgg aattgaaaaa actgatcgaa
     2941 aaataccgct gcgtaaaaga tacggaagga atgtctcctg ctaaggtata taagctggtg
     3001 ggagaaaatg aaaacctata tttaaaaatg acggacagcc ggtataaagg gaccacctat
     3061 gatgtggaac gggaaaagga catgatgcta tggctggaag gaaagctgcc tgttccaaag
     3121 gtcctgcact ttgaacggca tgatggctgg agcaatctgc tcatgagtga ggccgatggc
     3181 gtcctttgct cggaagagta tgaagatgaa caaagccctg aaaagattat cgagctgtat
     3241 gcggagtgca tcaggctctt tcactccatc gacatatcgg attgtcccta tacgaatagc
     3301 ttagacagcc gcttagccga attggattac ttactgaata acgatctggc cgatgtggat
     3361 tgcgaaaact gggaagagga cactccattt aaagatccgc gcgagctgta tgatttttta
     3421 aagacggaaa agcccgaaga ggaacttgtc ttttcccacg gcgacctggg agacagcaac
     3481 atctttgtga aagatggcaa agtaagtggc tttattgatc ttgggagaag cggcagggcg
     3541 gacaagtggt atgacattgc cttctgcgtc cggtcgctca gggaggatat cggggaagaa
     3601 cagtatgtcg agctattttt tgacttactg gggatcaagc ctgattggga gaaaataaaa
     3661 tattatattt tactggatga attgttttag ctgtcagacc aagtttactc atatatactt
     3721 tagattgatt taaaacttca tttttaattt aaaaggatct aggtgaagat cctttttgat
     3781 aatctcatga ccaaaatccc ttaacgtgag ttttcgttcc actgagcgtc agaccccgta
     3841 gaaaagatca aaggatcttc ttgagatcct ttttttctgc gcgtaatctg ctgcttgcaa
     3901 acaaaaaaac caccgctacc agcggtggtt tgtttgccgg atcaagagct accaactctt
     3961 tttccgaagg taactggctt cagcagagcg cagataccaa atactgttct tctagtgtag
     4021 ccgtagttag gccaccactt caagaactct gtagcaccgc ctacatacct cgctctgcta
     4081 atcctgttac cagtggctgc tgccagtggc gataagtcgt gtcttaccgg gttggactca
     4141 agacgatagt taccggataa ggcgcagcgg tcgggctgaa cggggggttc gtgcacacag
     4201 cccagcttgg agcgaacgac ctacaccgaa ctgagatacc tacagcgtga gctatgagaa
     4261 agcgccacgc ttcccgaagg gagaaaggcg gacaggtatc cggtaagcgg cagggtcgga
     4321 acaggagagc gcacgaggga gcttccaggg ggaaacgcct ggtatcttta tagtcctgtc
     4381 gggtttcgcc acctctgact tgagcgtcga tttttgtgat gctcgtcagg ggggcggagc
     4441 ctatggaaaa acgccagcaa cgcggccttt ttacggttcc tgctcggatc tgttggaccg
     4501 gacagtagtc atggttgatg ggctgcctgt atcgagtggt gattttgtgc cgagctgccg
     4561 gtcggggagc tgttggctgg ctggtggcag gatatattgt ggtgtaaaca aattgacgct
     4621 tagacaactt aataacacat tgcggacgtt tttaatgtac tggggttgaa cactctgtgc
     4681 cgaattcgga tccagcggtc ctgctgagcc tcgacatgtt gtcgcaaaat tcgccctgga
     4741 cccgcccaac gatttgtcgt cactgtcaag gtttgacctg cacttcattt ggggcccaca
     4801 tacaccaaaa aaatgctgca taattctcgg ggcagcaagt cggttacccg gccgccgtgc
     4861 tggaccgggt tgaatggtgc ccgtaacttt cggtagagcg gacggccaat actcaacttc
     4921 aaggaatctc acccatgcgc gccggcgggg aaccggagtt cccttcagtg agcgttatta
     4981 gttcgccgct cggtgtgtcg tagatactag cccctggggc acttttgaaa tttgaataag
     5041 atttatgtaa tcagtctttt aggtttgacc ggttctgccg ctttttttaa aattggattt
     5101 gtaataataa aacgcaattg tttgttattg tggcgctcta tcatagatgt cgctataaac
     5161 ctattcagca caatatattg ttttcatttt aatattgtac atataagtag tagggtacaa
     5221 tcagtaaatt gaacggagaa tattattcat aaaaatacga tagtaacggg tgatatattc
     5281 attagaatga accgaaaccg gcggtaagga tctgagctac acatgctcag gttttttaca
     5341 acgtgcacaa cagaattgaa agcaaatatc atgcgatcat aggcttctcg catatctcat
     5401 taaagcagga caagcttact cgctttcttt ttcgaaagtt tgagtacctt cagggcatcc
     5461 tcttgataca ttactttcca cttcgattgg ggcaagctgt agcagttctt gcttagaccg
     5521 aattgccatc tcacagagat gctgaagagt tcgcgaccct ccagaaacgg tgatactaac
     5581 tcctcgaaac cgaatactat aggtacatcc gatctggtcg aaaccgaaaa atcgagatgc
     5641 tgcatagtta accgaatctc ccgtccaaga tccaaggact ctgtgcagtg aagcttccgt
     5701 cctgtcgtat ctgagatatc tcttaaatac aactttcccg aaaccccagc tttccttgaa
     5761 accaagggga ttatcttgat tcgaattcgt ctcatcgtta tgtagccgcc actcagtcca
     5821 actcggactt tcgtcaggaa gtttgaaggg agaagtggta cctcctgatc ctccatccca
     5881 acgttcactg ttagcttgtt ccctagcgtc gtttccttgt atagctcgtt ccatcattcg
     5941 atttggtgta tcgagattgg ttatgaaatt cagatgctag tgtaatgtat tggtaatttg
     6001 ggaagatata ataggaagca aggctattta tccatttctg aaaaggcgaa atggcgtcac
     6061 cgcgagcgtc acgcgcattc cgttcttgct gtaaagcgtt gtttggtaca cttttgacta
     6121 gcgaggcttg gcgtgtcagc gtatctattc aaaagtcgtt aatggctgcg gatcaagaaa
     6181 aagttggaat agaaacagaa tacccgcgaa attcaggccc ggttgccatg tcctacacgc
     6241 cgaaataaac gaccaaatta gtagaaaaat aaaaactgac taggatactt acgtcacgtc
     6301 ttgcgcactg atttgaaaaa tctcaatata aactccgcaa gaattcaagc ttggaggtca
     6361 acatggtgga gcacgacact ctggtctact ccaaaaatgt caaagataca gtctcagaag
     6421 atcaaagggc tattgagact tttcaacaaa ggataatttc gggaaacctc ctcggattcc
     6481 attgcccagc tatctgtcac ttcatcgaaa ggacagtaga aaaggaaggt ggctcctaca
     6541 aatgccatca ttgcgataaa ggaaaggcta tcattcaaga tctctctgcc gacagtggtc
     6601 ccaaagatgg acccccaccc acgaggagca tcgtggaaaa agaagaggtt ccaaccacgt
     6661 ctacaaagca agtggattga tgtgataaca tggtggagca cgacactctg gtctactcca
     6721 aaaatgtcaa agatacagtc tcagaagatc aaagggctat tgagactttt caacaaagga
     6781 taatttcggg aaacctcctc ggattccatt gcccagctat ctgtcacttc atcgaaagga
     6841 cagtagaaaa ggaaggtggc tcctacaaat gccatcattg cgataaagga aaggctatca
     6901 ttcaagatct ctctgccgac agtggtccca aagatggacc cccacccacg aggagcatcg
     6961 tggaaaaaga agaggttcca accacgtcta caaagcaagt ggattgatgt gacatctcca
     7021 ctgacgtaag ggatgacgca caatcccact atccttcgca agacccttcc tctatataag
     7081 gaagttcatt tcatttggag aggacacgct cgagtataag agctcatttt tacaacaatt
     7141 accaacaaca acaaacaaca aacaacatta caattacatt tacaattatc gatacaatgg
     7201 gatttgttct cttttcacaa ttgccttcat ttcttcttgt ctctacactt ctcttattcc
     7261 tagtaatatc ccactcttgc cgtgcaggta agtttctgct tctacctttg atatatatat
     7321 aataattatc attaattagt agtaatataa tatttcaaat atttttttca aaataaaaga
     7381 atgtagtata tagcaattgc ttttctgtag tttataagtg tgtatatttt aatttataac
     7441 ttttctaata tatgaccaaa atttgttgat gtgcaggagg tcgcaactta aaagaattat
     7501 ccatgcttga aaggcatgaa aattggatgg ttcatcatgg acgtgtatac aaagatgata
     7561 tagaaaaaga acaccgcttc aagacattca aggaaaacgt tgagttcatc gaatctttca
     7621 acaagaacgg aactcaacgt tataagctag ccgtcaataa atatgctgat ctgaccactg
     7681 aggaattcac aacatcattt atggggctcg acacttcatt actatcccag caagaatcaa
     7741 cagctacaac aacgtccttt aaatatgata gtgtgactga agtgccgtct aacttggact
     7801 ggagagagtc tggggctgtc actcaagtga aacatcaagg tcgatgtgga tgttgctggg
     7861 cgttttctgc ggccgcggct atagaaggag catatcaaat tgcaaacaac gaactaatct
     7921 ctctttcaga gcaacaacta ttggattgct ctacgcagaa caaaggctgc aacggaggtt
     7981 taatgacgaa tgcattcgat tttatcatag aaaatggtgg aatttcaagg gaatcagact
     8041 atgaatacct aggtgaacag tacacatgca gaagccgaga gaaaacagca gcagtgcaaa
     8101 taagtagtta taaagtcgtg cctgaaggtg aaacatcact attacaagcc gtaactaaac
     8161 agccagtgtc cattggaata gctgctagcc aagatttaca gttttacgcg ggaggaactt
     8221 atgacggaaa ctgtgccgat caaattaacc atgctgtaac agcgatagga tatggaactg
     8281 atgaggaagg tcagaaatat tggttgttga agaattcatg gggaacaagt tggggcgaga
     8341 atgggtttat gaaaattata agagattctg gggatccttc aggtctttgt gatatcgcaa
     8401 agatgtcatc ttatccaaac atagcatgag cttctctagc tagagtcgat cgacaagctc
     8461 gagtttctcc ataataatgt gtgagtagtt cccagataag ggaattaggg ttcctatagg
     8521 gtttcgctca tgtgttgagc atataagaaa cccttagtat gtatttgtat ttgtaaaata
     8581 cttctatcaa taaaatttct aattcctaaa accaaaatcc agtactaaaa tccagatcgc
     8641 tactagagga tgcacatgtg accgagggac acgaagtgat ccgtttaaac tatcagtgtt
     8701 tgacaggata tattggcggg taaacctaag agaaaagagc gtttattaga ataatcggat
     8761 atttaaaagg gcgtgaaaag gtttatccgt tcgtccattt gtatgtgcat gccaaccaca
     8821 gggttcccct cgggagtcag c
//
