# Supplementary material for: Bioengineering secreted proteases converts divergent Rcr3 orthologs and paralogs into extracellular immune co-receptors
Source: bioRxiv preprint, doi:10.1101/2024.02.14.580413, version 2 (2024-05-23)
Supplement: Dataset S2 [file 580413_file07.zip › S2_Dataset/pJK100-010.gb]

LOCUS       pJK100-010              7153 bp    DNA     circular UNA 29-JAN-2024
DEFINITION  pL2M-2x35S::NtPR1a-P0P1P2R3P4P5R6.
ACCESSION   urn.local...2cvz-ecqffyl
VERSION     urn.local...2cvz-ecqffyl
KEYWORDS    .
SOURCE      
  ORGANISM  .
FEATURES             Location/Qualifiers
     misc_feature    1..2785
                     /note="pVS1ori short"
                     /note="Derived using Geneious Prime 2023.1.2 'Annotate
                     from Database' based on nucleotide similarity"
                     /label="pVS1ori short"
     CDS             193..822
                     /note="StaA; similar to IncC2"
                     /codon_start=1
                     /transl_table=11
                     /product="pVS1 partitioning protein"
                     /protein_id="AAD19678.1"
                     /db_xref="GI:4378781"
                     /note="Derived using Geneious Prime 2023.1.2 'Annotate
                     from Database' based on protein similarity"
                     /label="pVS1 partitioning protein CDS"
     CDS             843..1058
                     /note="ORF3; not required for stable maintenance"
                     /codon_start=1
                     /transl_table=11
                     /product="hypothetical protein"
                     /protein_id="AAD19679.1"
                     /db_xref="GI:4378782"
                     /note="Derived using Geneious Prime 2023.1.2 'Annotate
                     from Database' based on protein similarity"
                     /label="hypothetical protein CDS"
     misc_feature    1089..1101
                     /name="KorB box"
                     /note="KorB box"
                     /note="Derived using Geneious Prime 2023.1.2 'Annotate
                     from Database' based on nucleotide similarity"
                     /label="KorB box"
     CDS             1217..2323
                     /note="RepA"
                     /transl_table=11
                     /product="pVS1 replication protein"
                     /protein_id="AAD19680.1"
                     /db_xref="GI:4378783"
                     /note="Derived using Geneious Prime 2023.1.2 'Annotate
                     from Database' based on protein similarity"
                     /label="pVS1 replication protein CDS"
     rep_origin      2389..2583
                     /note="pVS1 origin of replication"
                     /note="Derived using Geneious Prime 2023.1.2 'Annotate
                     from Database' based on nucleotide similarity"
                     /label="pVS1 origin of replication rep origin"
     misc_feature    2389..2396
                     /note="DnaA box"
                     /note="Derived using Geneious Prime 2023.1.2 'Annotate
                     from Database' based on nucleotide similarity"
                     /label="DnaA box"
     repeat_region   2400..2483
                     /note="21 bp repeats"
                     /rpt_type="direct"
                     /note="Derived using Geneious Prime 2023.1.2 'Annotate
                     from Database' based on nucleotide similarity"
                     /label="21 bp repeats repeat region"
     misc_feature    2484..2575
                     /note="AT-rich region"
                     /note="Derived using Geneious Prime 2023.1.2 'Annotate
                     from Database' based on nucleotide similarity"
                     /label="AT-rich region"
     misc_feature    2576..2583
                     /note="DnaA box"
                     /note="Derived using Geneious Prime 2023.1.2 'Annotate
                     from Database' based on nucleotide similarity"
                     /label="DnaA box"
     promoter        2791..2895
                     /gene="bla"
                     /note="AmpR promoter"
                     /note="Derived using Geneious Prime 2023.1.2 'Annotate
                     from Database' based on nucleotide similarity"
                     /label="bla promoter"
     CDS             2896..3690
                     /gene="aphA"
                     /function="kanamycin resistance"
                     /codon_start=1
                     /transl_table=11
                     /product="aminoglycoside 3'-phosphotransferase"
                     /protein_id="ADZ30886.1"
                     /db_xref="GI:325559604"
                     /note="Derived using Geneious Prime 2023.1.2 'Annotate
                     from Database' based on protein similarity"
                     /label="aphA CDS"
     terminator      3691..3838
                     /Note="Beta-lactamase TEM terminator"
                     /note="Derived using Geneious Prime 2023.1.2 'Annotate
                     from Database' based on nucleotide similarity"
                     /label="bla terminator"
     terminator      complement(3840..3878)
                     /name="Tndr"
                     /note="rho independent terminator"
                     /note="Derived using Geneious Prime 2023.1.2 'Annotate
                     from Database' based on nucleotide similarity"
                     /label="Tndr"
     rep_origin      3881..4449
                     /direction="RIGHT"
                     /note="high-copy-number ColE1/pMB1/pBR322/pUC origin of 
                     replication; ori"
                     /note="Derived using Geneious Prime 2023.1.2 'Annotate
                     from Database' based on nucleotide similarity"
                     /label="ori rep origin"
     misc_RNA        3897..4449
                     /name="RNA-II"
                     /note="Derived using Geneious Prime 2023.1.2 'Annotate
                     from Database' based on nucleotide similarity"
                     /label="RNA-II"
     terminator      complement(3898..3931)
                     /name="Tndr"
                     /note="rho independent terminator"
                     /note="Derived using Geneious Prime 2023.1.2 'Annotate
                     from Database' based on nucleotide similarity"
                     /label="Tndr"
     misc_RNA        complement(3900..4007)
                     /name="RNA-I"
                     /note="Derived using Geneious Prime 2023.1.2 'Annotate
                     from Database' based on nucleotide similarity"
                     /label="RNA-I"
     misc_feature    4516..4662
                     /note="LB; left border. Identical to sequence near
                     agrocinopine synthase on Agrobacterium tumefaciens strain
                     1D1460 plasmid pTi1D1460 (CP032929 nucleotides 161,573 -
                     161,719). "
                     /note="Derived using Geneious Prime 2023.1.2 'Annotate
                     from Database' based on nucleotide similarity"
                     /label="LB; left border"
     misc_feature    4585..4609
                     /note="T-DNA left border sequence (Thole et al., (2007)
                     Plant Physiol 145:1211-1219)"
                     /note="Derived using Geneious Prime 2023.1.2 'Annotate
                     from Database' based on nucleotide similarity"
                     /label="misc"
     promoter        4700..5443
                     /note="Double CaMV 35S"
                     /note="Derived using Geneious Prime 2023.1.2 'Annotate
                     from Database' based on nucleotide similarity"
                     /label="2x35S pro (Plant Parts Kit)"
     misc_feature    5476..5530
                     /note="TMV Omega; translational enhancer from the tobacco
                     mosaic virus 5'-leader sequence (Gallie et al., 1988)"
                     /note="Derived using Geneious Prime 2023.1.2 'Annotate
                     from Database' based on nucleotide similarity"
                     /label="TMV Omega (Plant parts kit)"
     sig_peptide     5538..5627
                     /peptide="MGFVLFSQLPSFLLVSTLLLFLVISHSCRA"
                     /note="Derived using Geneious Prime 2023.1.2 'Annotate
                     from Database' based on protein similarity"
                     /label="signal peptide"
     CDS             5538..5627
                     /codon_start=1
                     /transl_table=1
                     /note="Nicotiana tabacum PR1a signal peptide (AA 1 to 30)"
                     /note="Derived using Geneious Prime 2023.1.2 'Annotate
                     from Database' based on protein similarity"
                     /label="NtPR1a SP CDS"
     CDS             join(5628,5818..5822)
                     /label="linker CDS"
     intron          5629..5817
                     /Note="Portable intron (PIV2 aka IV2)"
                     /note="Derived using Geneious Prime 2023.1.2 'Annotate
                     from Database' based on nucleotide similarity"
                     /label="PIV2"
     CDS             <5823..>6125
                     /gene="pip1"
                     /product="phytophthora-inhibited protease 1"
                     /protein_id="ABG23376.1"
                     /db_xref="GI:108937128"
                     /note="Derived using Geneious Prime 2020.1.1 'Annotate
                     from Database' based on nucleotide similarity"
                     /label="Pip1 pro-domain fragment CDS"
     CDS             <6126..>6206
                     /gene="pip1"
                     /product="phytophthora-inhibited protease 1"
                     /protein_id="ABG23376.1"
                     /db_xref="GI:108937128"
                     /note="Derived using Geneious Prime 2020.1.1 'Annotate
                     from Database' based on nucleotide similarity"
                     /label="Pip1 fragment 1 CDS"
     CDS             <6207..>6311
                     /gene="pip1"
                     /product="phytophthora-inhibited protease 1"
                     /protein_id="ABG23376.1"
                     /db_xref="GI:108937128"
                     /note="Derived using Geneious Prime 2020.1.1 'Annotate
                     from Database' based on nucleotide similarity"
                     /label="Pip1 fragment 2 CDS"
     CDS             <6312..>6380
                     /gene="Rcr3"
                     /note="required for Cf-2-dependent disease resistance"
                     /product="cysteine protease"
                     /protein_id="AAM19207.1"
                     /db_xref="GI:20334373"
                     /note="Derived using Geneious Prime 2020.1.1 'Annotate
                     from Database' based on nucleotide similarity"
                     /label="Rcr3pim fragment 3 CDS"
     CDS             <6381..>6500
                     /gene="pip1"
                     /product="phytophthora-inhibited protease 1"
                     /protein_id="ABG23376.1"
                     /db_xref="GI:108937128"
                     /note="Derived using Geneious Prime 2020.1.1 'Annotate
                     from Database' based on nucleotide similarity"
                     /label="Pip1 fragment 4 CDS"
     CDS             <6501..>6641
                     /gene="pip1"
                     /product="phytophthora-inhibited protease 1"
                     /protein_id="ABG23376.1"
                     /db_xref="GI:108937128"
                     /note="Derived using Geneious Prime 2020.1.1 'Annotate
                     from Database' based on nucleotide similarity"
                     /label="Pip1 fragment 5 CDS"
     CDS             <6642..6770
                     /gene="Rcr3"
                     /note="required for Cf-2-dependent disease resistance"
                     /product="cysteine protease"
                     /protein_id="AAM19207.1"
                     /db_xref="GI:20334373"
                     /note="Derived using Geneious Prime 2020.1.1 'Annotate
                     from Database' based on nucleotide similarity"
                     /label="Rcr3pim fragment 6 CDS"
     terminator      6775..6978
                     /note="CaMV poly(A) signal; cauliflower mosaic virus
                     polyadenylation signal"
                     /note="Plant parts kit"
                     /note="Derived using Geneious Prime 2023.1.2 'Annotate
                     from Database' based on nucleotide similarity"
                     /label="35S terminator"
     misc_feature    complement(7024..7149)
                     /note="RB; Right border. Identical to sequence near
                     D-nopaline dehydrogenase on Agrobacterium tumefaciens
                     strain 1D1460 plasmid pTi1D1460. Partial RB overdrive
                     sequence (CP032929 nucleotides 186,435 - 186,560)."
                     /label="RB partial overdrive sequence"
     misc_feature    7042..7066
                     /note="T-DNA right border sequence (Thole et al., (2007)
                     Plant Physiol 145:1211-1219)"
                     /note="Derived using Geneious Prime 2023.1.2 'Annotate
                     from Database' based on nucleotide similarity"
                     /label="misc"
ORIGIN      
        1 cgtgcggctg catgaaatcc tggccggttt gtctgatgcc aagctggcgg cctggccggc
       61 cagcttggcc gctgaagaaa ccgagcgccg ccgtctaaaa aggtgatgtg tatttgagta
      121 aaacagcttg cgtcatgcgg tcgctgcgta tatgatgcga tgagtaaata aacaaatacg
      181 caaggggaac gcatgaaggt tatcgctgta cttaaccaga aaggcgggtc aggcaagacg
      241 accatcgcaa cccatctagc ccgcgccctg caactcgccg gggccgatgt tctgttagtc
      301 gattccgatc cccagggcag tgcccgcgat tgggcggccg tgcgggaaga tcaaccgcta
      361 accgttgtcg gcatcgaccg cccgacgatt gaccgcgacg tgaaggccat cggccggcgc
      421 gacttcgtag tgatcgacgg agcgccccag gcggcggact tggctgtgtc cgcgatcaag
      481 gcagccgact tcgtgctgat tccggtgcag ccaagccctt acgacatatg ggccaccgcc
      541 gacctggtgg agctggttaa gcagcgcatt gaggtcacgg atggaaggct acaagcggcc
      601 tttgtcgtgt cgcgggcgat caaaggcacg cgcatcggcg gtgaggttgc cgaggcgctg
      661 gccgggtacg agctgcccat tcttgagtcc cgtatcacgc agcgcgtgag ctacccaggc
      721 actgccgccg ccggcacaac cgttcttgaa tcagaacccg agggcgacgc tgcccgcgag
      781 gtccaggcgc tggccgctga aattaaatca aaactcattt gagttaatga ggtaaagaga
      841 aaatgagcaa aagcacaaac acgctaagtg ccggccgtcc gagcgcacgc agcagcaagg
      901 ctgcaacgtt ggccagcctg gcagacacgc cagccatgaa gcgggtcaac tttcagttgc
      961 cggcggagga tcacaccaag ctgaagatgt acgcggtacg ccaaggcaag accattaccg
     1021 agctgctatc tgaatacatc gcgcagctac cagagtaaat gagcaaatga ataaatgagt
     1081 agatgaattt tagcggctaa aggaggcggc atggaaaatc aagaacaacc aggcaccgac
     1141 gccgtggaat gccccatgtg tggaggaacg ggcggttggc caggcgtaag cggctgggtt
     1201 gtctgccggc cctgcaatgg cactggaacc cccaagcccg aggaatcggc gtgacggtcg
     1261 caaaccatcc ggcccggtac aaatcggcgc ggcgctgggt gatgacctgg tggagaagtt
     1321 gaaggccgcg caggccgccc agcggcaacg catcgaggca gaagcacgcc ccggtgaatc
     1381 gtggcaagcg gccgctgatc gaatccgcaa agaatcccgg caaccgccgg cagccggtgc
     1441 gccgtcgatt aggaagccgc ccaagggcga cgagcaacca gattttttcg ttccgatgct
     1501 ctatgacgtg ggcacccgcg atagtcgcag catcatggac gtggccgttt tccgtctgtc
     1561 gaagcgtgac cgacgagctg gcgaggtgat ccgctacgag cttccagacg ggcacgtaga
     1621 ggtttccgca gggccggccg gcatggccag tgtgtgggat tacgacctgg tactgatggc
     1681 ggtttcccat ctaaccgaat ccatgaaccg ataccgggaa gggaagggag acaagcccgg
     1741 ccgcgtgttc cgtccacacg ttgcggacgt actcaagttc tgccggcgag ccgatggcgg
     1801 aaagcagaaa gacgacctgg tagaaacctg cattcggtta aacaccacgc acgttgccat
     1861 gcagcgtacg aagaaggcca agaacggccg cctggtgacg gtatccgagg gtgaagcctt
     1921 gattagccgc tacaagatcg taaagagcga aaccgggcgg ccggagtaca tcgagatcga
     1981 gctagctgat tggatgtacc gcgagatcac agaaggcaag aacccggacg tgctgacggt
     2041 tcaccccgat tactttttga tcgatcccgg catcggccgt tttctctacc gcctggcacg
     2101 ccgcgccgca ggcaaggcag aagccagatg gttgttcaag acgatctacg aacgcagtgg
     2161 cagcgccgga gagttcaaga agttctgttt caccgtgcgc aagctgatcg ggtcaaatga
     2221 cctgccggag tacgatttga aggaggaggc ggggcaggct ggcccgatcc tagtcatgcg
     2281 ctaccgcaac ctgatcgagg gcgaagcatc cgccggttcc taatgtacgg agcagatgct
     2341 agggcaaatt gccctagcag gggaaaaagg tcgaaaaagc ttctttcctg tggatagcac
     2401 gtacattggg aacccaaagc cgtacattgg gaaccggaac ccgtacattg ggaacccaaa
     2461 gccgtacatt gggaaccggt cacacatgta agtgactgat ataaaagaga aaaaaggcga
     2521 tttttccgcc taaaactctt taaaacttat taaaactctt aaaacccgcc tggcctgtgc
     2581 ataactgtct ggccagcgca cagccgaaca gctgcaaaaa gcgcctaccc ttcggtcgct
     2641 gcgctcccta cgccccgccg cttcgcgtcg gcctatcgcg gccgctggcc gctcaaaaat
     2701 ggctggccta cggccaggca atctaccagg gcgcggacaa gccgcgccgt cgccactcga
     2761 ccgccggcgc ccacatcaag gctccgagtg cgcggaaccc ctatttgttt atttttctaa
     2821 atacattcaa atatgtatcc gctcatgaga caataaccct gataaatgct tcaataatat
     2881 tgaaaaagga agagtatggc taaaatgaga atatcaccgg aattgaaaaa actgatcgaa
     2941 aaataccgct gcgtaaaaga tacggaagga atgtctcctg ctaaggtata taagctggtg
     3001 ggagaaaatg aaaacctata tttaaaaatg acggacagcc ggtataaagg gaccacctat
     3061 gatgtggaac gggaaaagga catgatgcta tggctggaag gaaagctgcc tgttccaaag
     3121 gtcctgcact ttgaacggca tgatggctgg agcaatctgc tcatgagtga ggccgatggc
     3181 gtcctttgct cggaagagta tgaagatgaa caaagccctg aaaagattat cgagctgtat
     3241 gcggagtgca tcaggctctt tcactccatc gacatatcgg attgtcccta tacgaatagc
     3301 ttagacagcc gcttagccga attggattac ttactgaata acgatctggc cgatgtggat
     3361 tgcgaaaact gggaagagga cactccattt aaagatccgc gcgagctgta tgatttttta
     3421 aagacggaaa agcccgaaga ggaacttgtc ttttcccacg gcgacctggg agacagcaac
     3481 atctttgtga aagatggcaa agtaagtggc tttattgatc ttgggagaag cggcagggcg
     3541 gacaagtggt atgacattgc cttctgcgtc cggtcgctca gggaggatat cggggaagaa
     3601 cagtatgtcg agctattttt tgacttactg gggatcaagc ctgattggga gaaaataaaa
     3661 tattatattt tactggatga attgttttag ctgtcagacc aagtttactc atatatactt
     3721 tagattgatt taaaacttca tttttaattt aaaaggatct aggtgaagat cctttttgat
     3781 aatctcatga ccaaaatccc ttaacgtgag ttttcgttcc actgagcgtc agaccccgta
     3841 gaaaagatca aaggatcttc ttgagatcct ttttttctgc gcgtaatctg ctgcttgcaa
     3901 acaaaaaaac caccgctacc agcggtggtt tgtttgccgg atcaagagct accaactctt
     3961 tttccgaagg taactggctt cagcagagcg cagataccaa atactgttct tctagtgtag
     4021 ccgtagttag gccaccactt caagaactct gtagcaccgc ctacatacct cgctctgcta
     4081 atcctgttac cagtggctgc tgccagtggc gataagtcgt gtcttaccgg gttggactca
     4141 agacgatagt taccggataa ggcgcagcgg tcgggctgaa cggggggttc gtgcacacag
     4201 cccagcttgg agcgaacgac ctacaccgaa ctgagatacc tacagcgtga gctatgagaa
     4261 agcgccacgc ttcccgaagg gagaaaggcg gacaggtatc cggtaagcgg cagggtcgga
     4321 acaggagagc gcacgaggga gcttccaggg ggaaacgcct ggtatcttta tagtcctgtc
     4381 gggtttcgcc acctctgact tgagcgtcga tttttgtgat gctcgtcagg ggggcggagc
     4441 ctatggaaaa acgccagcaa cgcggccttt ttacggttcc tgctcggatc tgttggaccg
     4501 gacagtagtc atggttgatg ggctgcctgt atcgagtggt gattttgtgc cgagctgccg
     4561 gtcggggagc tgttggctgg ctggtggcag gatatattgt ggtgtaaaca aattgacgct
     4621 tagacaactt aataacacat tgcggacgtt tttaatgtac tggggttgaa cactctgtgc
     4681 cgaattcgga tccggaggtc aacatggtgg agcacgacac tctggtctac tccaaaaatg
     4741 tcaaagatac agtctcagaa gatcaaaggg ctattgagac ttttcaacaa aggataattt
     4801 cgggaaacct cctcggattc cattgcccag ctatctgtca cttcatcgaa aggacagtag
     4861 aaaaggaagg tggctcctac aaatgccatc attgcgataa aggaaaggct atcattcaag
     4921 atctctctgc cgacagtggt cccaaagatg gacccccacc cacgaggagc atcgtggaaa
     4981 aagaagaggt tccaaccacg tctacaaagc aagtggattg atgtgataac atggtggagc
     5041 acgacactct ggtctactcc aaaaatgtca aagatacagt ctcagaagat caaagggcta
     5101 ttgagacttt tcaacaaagg ataatttcgg gaaacctcct cggattccat tgcccagcta
     5161 tctgtcactt catcgaaagg acagtagaaa aggaaggtgg ctcctacaaa tgccatcatt
     5221 gcgataaagg aaaggctatc attcaagatc tctctgccga cagtggtccc aaagatggac
     5281 ccccacccac gaggagcatc gtggaaaaag aagaggttcc aaccacgtct acaaagcaag
     5341 tggattgatg tgacatctcc actgacgtaa gggatgacgc acaatcccac tatccttcgc
     5401 aagacccttc ctctatataa ggaagttcat ttcatttgga gaggacacgc tcgagtataa
     5461 gagctcattt ttacaacaat taccaacaac aacaaacaac aaacaacatt acaattacat
     5521 ttacaattat cgatacaatg ggatttgttc tcttttcaca attgccttca tttcttcttg
     5581 tctctacact tctcttattc ctagtaatat cccactcttg ccgtgcaggt aagtttctgc
     5641 ttctaccttt gatatatata taataattat cattaattag tagtaatata atatttcaaa
     5701 tatttttttc aaaataaaag aatgtagtat atagcaattg cttttctgta gtttataagt
     5761 gtgtatattt taatttataa cttttctaat atatgaccaa aatttgttga tgtgcaggag
     5821 gtcgcaactt aaaagaatta tccatgcttg aaaggcatga aaattggatg gttcatcatg
     5881 gacgtgtata caaagatgat atagaaaaag aacaccgctt caagacattc aaggaaaacg
     5941 ttgagttcat cgaatctttc aacaagaacg gaactcaacg ttataagcta gccgtcaata
     6001 aatatgctga tctgaccact gaggaattca caacatcatt tatggggctc gacacttcat
     6061 tactatccca gcaagaatca acagctacaa caacgtcctt taaatatgat agtgtgactg
     6121 aagtgccgaa tagcatggac tggagaaaga gagggagtgt cacaggagtc aaggatcaag
     6181 gtgtatgtgg atgttgttgg gcattttctg cggccgcggc tatagaagga gcatatcaaa
     6241 ttgcaaacaa cgaactaatc tctctttcag agcaacaact attggattgc tctacgcaga
     6301 acaaaggctg caacggaggt ttaatgacga atgcattcga ttttatcata gaaaatggtg
     6361 gaatttcaag ggaatcagac tatccttatg aagaagctca aaatgtttgc aagaccgaac
     6421 aaccagcagc agttactatc aatggctacg aagtcgtacc atctgacgag tcatcgttgt
     6481 tgaaagctgt agtgaatcag cctatttctg ttggtattgc ggctaacgat gagtttcata
     6541 tgtacggaag tggaatatat gatggaagtt gtaattctag actgaatcat gcagtgacag
     6601 ttataggtta tgggacaagt gaagaagatg gtacaaaata ttggttgttg aagaattcat
     6661 ggggaacaag ttggggcgag aatgggttta tgaaaattat aagagattct ggggatcctt
     6721 caggtctttg tgatatcgca aagatgtcat cttatccaaa catagcatga gcttctctag
     6781 ctagagtcga tcgacaagct cgagtttctc cataataatg tgtgagtagt tcccagataa
     6841 gggaattagg gttcctatag ggtttcgctc atgtgttgag catataagaa acccttagta
     6901 tgtatttgta tttgtaaaat acttctatca ataaaatttc taattcctaa aaccaaaatc
     6961 cagtactaaa atccagatcg ctgcaagagg atgcacatgt gaccgaggga cacgaagtga
     7021 tccgtttaaa ctatcagtgt ttgacaggat atattggcgg gtaaacctaa gagaaaagag
     7081 cgtttattag aataatcgga tatttaaaag ggcgtgaaaa ggtttatccg ttcgtccatt
     7141 tgtatgtgcc agc
//
