# Supplementary material for: Bioengineering secreted proteases converts divergent Rcr3 orthologs and paralogs into extracellular immune co-receptors
Source: bioRxiv preprint, doi:10.1101/2024.02.14.580413, version 2 (2024-05-23)
Supplement: Dataset S2 [file 580413_file07.zip › S2_Dataset/pJK100-041.gb]

LOCUS       pJK100-041              7150 bp    DNA     circular UNA 29-JAN-2024
DEFINITION  pL2M-2x35S::NtPR1a-P0R1P2R3P4P5P6.
ACCESSION   urn.local...2cue-ecqffyb
VERSION     urn.local...2cue-ecqffyb
KEYWORDS    .
SOURCE      
  ORGANISM  .
FEATURES             Location/Qualifiers
     misc_feature    1..2785
                     /note="pVS1ori short"
                     /note="Derived using Geneious Prime 2023.1.2 'Annotate
                     from Database' based on nucleotide similarity"
                     /label="pVS1ori short"
     CDS             193..822
                     /note="StaA; similar to IncC2"
                     /codon_start=1
                     /transl_table=11
                     /product="pVS1 partitioning protein"
                     /protein_id="AAD19678.1"
                     /db_xref="GI:4378781"
                     /note="Derived using Geneious Prime 2023.1.2 'Annotate
                     from Database' based on protein similarity"
                     /label="pVS1 partitioning protein CDS"
     CDS             843..1058
                     /note="ORF3; not required for stable maintenance"
                     /codon_start=1
                     /transl_table=11
                     /product="hypothetical protein"
                     /protein_id="AAD19679.1"
                     /db_xref="GI:4378782"
                     /note="Derived using Geneious Prime 2023.1.2 'Annotate
                     from Database' based on protein similarity"
                     /label="hypothetical protein CDS"
     misc_feature    1089..1101
                     /name="KorB box"
                     /note="KorB box"
                     /note="Derived using Geneious Prime 2023.1.2 'Annotate
                     from Database' based on nucleotide similarity"
                     /label="KorB box"
     CDS             1217..2323
                     /note="RepA"
                     /transl_table=11
                     /product="pVS1 replication protein"
                     /protein_id="AAD19680.1"
                     /db_xref="GI:4378783"
                     /note="Derived using Geneious Prime 2023.1.2 'Annotate
                     from Database' based on protein similarity"
                     /label="pVS1 replication protein CDS"
     rep_origin      2389..2583
                     /note="pVS1 origin of replication"
                     /note="Derived using Geneious Prime 2023.1.2 'Annotate
                     from Database' based on nucleotide similarity"
                     /label="pVS1 origin of replication rep origin"
     misc_feature    2389..2396
                     /note="DnaA box"
                     /note="Derived using Geneious Prime 2023.1.2 'Annotate
                     from Database' based on nucleotide similarity"
                     /label="DnaA box"
     repeat_region   2400..2483
                     /note="21 bp repeats"
                     /rpt_type="direct"
                     /note="Derived using Geneious Prime 2023.1.2 'Annotate
                     from Database' based on nucleotide similarity"
                     /label="21 bp repeats repeat region"
     misc_feature    2484..2575
                     /note="AT-rich region"
                     /note="Derived using Geneious Prime 2023.1.2 'Annotate
                     from Database' based on nucleotide similarity"
                     /label="AT-rich region"
     misc_feature    2576..2583
                     /note="DnaA box"
                     /note="Derived using Geneious Prime 2023.1.2 'Annotate
                     from Database' based on nucleotide similarity"
                     /label="DnaA box"
     promoter        2791..2895
                     /gene="bla"
                     /note="AmpR promoter"
                     /note="Derived using Geneious Prime 2023.1.2 'Annotate
                     from Database' based on nucleotide similarity"
                     /label="bla promoter"
     CDS             2896..3690
                     /gene="aphA"
                     /function="kanamycin resistance"
                     /codon_start=1
                     /transl_table=11
                     /product="aminoglycoside 3'-phosphotransferase"
                     /protein_id="ADZ30886.1"
                     /db_xref="GI:325559604"
                     /note="Derived using Geneious Prime 2023.1.2 'Annotate
                     from Database' based on protein similarity"
                     /label="aphA CDS"
     terminator      3691..3838
                     /Note="Beta-lactamase TEM terminator"
                     /note="Derived using Geneious Prime 2023.1.2 'Annotate
                     from Database' based on nucleotide similarity"
                     /label="bla terminator"
     terminator      complement(3840..3878)
                     /name="Tndr"
                     /note="rho independent terminator"
                     /note="Derived using Geneious Prime 2023.1.2 'Annotate
                     from Database' based on nucleotide similarity"
                     /label="Tndr"
     rep_origin      3881..4449
                     /direction="RIGHT"
                     /note="high-copy-number ColE1/pMB1/pBR322/pUC origin of 
                     replication; ori"
                     /note="Derived using Geneious Prime 2023.1.2 'Annotate
                     from Database' based on nucleotide similarity"
                     /label="ori rep origin"
     misc_RNA        3897..4449
                     /name="RNA-II"
                     /note="Derived using Geneious Prime 2023.1.2 'Annotate
                     from Database' based on nucleotide similarity"
                     /label="RNA-II"
     terminator      complement(3898..3931)
                     /name="Tndr"
                     /note="rho independent terminator"
                     /note="Derived using Geneious Prime 2023.1.2 'Annotate
                     from Database' based on nucleotide similarity"
                     /label="Tndr"
     misc_RNA        complement(3900..4007)
                     /name="RNA-I"
                     /note="Derived using Geneious Prime 2023.1.2 'Annotate
                     from Database' based on nucleotide similarity"
                     /label="RNA-I"
     misc_feature    4516..4662
                     /note="LB; left border. Identical to sequence near
                     agrocinopine synthase on Agrobacterium tumefaciens strain
                     1D1460 plasmid pTi1D1460 (CP032929 nucleotides 161,573 -
                     161,719). "
                     /note="Derived using Geneious Prime 2023.1.2 'Annotate
                     from Database' based on nucleotide similarity"
                     /label="LB; left border"
     misc_feature    4585..4609
                     /note="T-DNA left border sequence (Thole et al., (2007)
                     Plant Physiol 145:1211-1219)"
                     /note="Derived using Geneious Prime 2023.1.2 'Annotate
                     from Database' based on nucleotide similarity"
                     /label="misc"
     promoter        4700..5443
                     /note="Double CaMV 35S"
                     /note="Derived using Geneious Prime 2023.1.2 'Annotate
                     from Database' based on nucleotide similarity"
                     /label="2x35S pro (Plant Parts Kit)"
     misc_feature    5476..5530
                     /note="TMV Omega; translational enhancer from the tobacco
                     mosaic virus 5'-leader sequence (Gallie et al., 1988)"
                     /note="Derived using Geneious Prime 2023.1.2 'Annotate
                     from Database' based on nucleotide similarity"
                     /label="TMV Omega (Plant parts kit)"
     sig_peptide     5538..5627
                     /peptide="MGFVLFSQLPSFLLVSTLLLFLVISHSCRA"
                     /note="Derived using Geneious Prime 2023.1.2 'Annotate
                     from Database' based on protein similarity"
                     /label="signal peptide"
     CDS             5538..5627
                     /codon_start=1
                     /transl_table=1
                     /note="Nicotiana tabacum PR1a signal peptide (AA 1 to 30)"
                     /note="Derived using Geneious Prime 2023.1.2 'Annotate
                     from Database' based on protein similarity"
                     /label="NtPR1a SP CDS"
     CDS             join(5628,5818..5822)
                     /label="linker CDS"
     intron          5629..5817
                     /Note="Portable intron (PIV2 aka IV2)"
                     /note="Derived using Geneious Prime 2023.1.2 'Annotate
                     from Database' based on nucleotide similarity"
                     /label="PIV2"
     CDS             <5823..>6125
                     /gene="pip1"
                     /product="phytophthora-inhibited protease 1"
                     /protein_id="ABG23376.1"
                     /db_xref="GI:108937128"
                     /note="Derived using Geneious Prime 2020.1.1 'Annotate
                     from Database' based on nucleotide similarity"
                     /label="Pip1 pro-domain fragment CDS"
     CDS             <6126..>6206
                     /gene="Rcr3"
                     /note="required for Cf-2-dependent disease resistance"
                     /product="cysteine protease"
                     /protein_id="AAM19207.1"
                     /db_xref="GI:20334373"
                     /note="Derived using Geneious Prime 2020.1.1 'Annotate
                     from Database' based on nucleotide similarity"
                     /label="Rcr3pim fragment 1 CDS"
     CDS             <6207..>6311
                     /gene="pip1"
                     /product="phytophthora-inhibited protease 1"
                     /protein_id="ABG23376.1"
                     /db_xref="GI:108937128"
                     /note="Derived using Geneious Prime 2020.1.1 'Annotate
                     from Database' based on nucleotide similarity"
                     /label="Pip1 fragment 2 CDS"
     CDS             <6312..>6380
                     /gene="Rcr3"
                     /note="required for Cf-2-dependent disease resistance"
                     /product="cysteine protease"
                     /protein_id="AAM19207.1"
                     /db_xref="GI:20334373"
                     /note="Derived using Geneious Prime 2020.1.1 'Annotate
                     from Database' based on nucleotide similarity"
                     /label="Rcr3pim fragment 3 CDS"
     CDS             <6381..>6500
                     /gene="pip1"
                     /product="phytophthora-inhibited protease 1"
                     /protein_id="ABG23376.1"
                     /db_xref="GI:108937128"
                     /note="Derived using Geneious Prime 2020.1.1 'Annotate
                     from Database' based on nucleotide similarity"
                     /label="Pip1 fragment 4 CDS"
     CDS             <6501..>6641
                     /gene="pip1"
                     /product="phytophthora-inhibited protease 1"
                     /protein_id="ABG23376.1"
                     /db_xref="GI:108937128"
                     /note="Derived using Geneious Prime 2020.1.1 'Annotate
                     from Database' based on nucleotide similarity"
                     /label="Pip1 fragment 5 CDS"
     CDS             <6642..6767
                     /gene="pip1"
                     /product="phytophthora-inhibited protease 1"
                     /protein_id="ABG23376.1"
                     /db_xref="GI:108937128"
                     /note="Derived using Geneious Prime 2020.1.1 'Annotate
                     from Database' based on nucleotide similarity"
                     /label="Pip1 fragment 6 CDS"
     terminator      6772..6975
                     /note="CaMV poly(A) signal; cauliflower mosaic virus
                     polyadenylation signal"
                     /note="Plant parts kit"
                     /note="Derived using Geneious Prime 2023.1.2 'Annotate
                     from Database' based on nucleotide similarity"
                     /label="35S terminator"
     misc_feature    complement(7021..7146)
                     /note="RB; Right border. Identical to sequence near
                     D-nopaline dehydrogenase on Agrobacterium tumefaciens
                     strain 1D1460 plasmid pTi1D1460. Partial RB overdrive
                     sequence (CP032929 nucleotides 186,435 - 186,560)."
                     /label="RB partial overdrive sequence"
     misc_feature    7039..7063
                     /note="T-DNA right border sequence (Thole et al., (2007)
                     Plant Physiol 145:1211-1219)"
                     /note="Derived using Geneious Prime 2023.1.2 'Annotate
                     from Database' based on nucleotide similarity"
                     /label="misc"
ORIGIN      
        1 cgtgcggctg catgaaatcc tggccggttt gtctgatgcc aagctggcgg cctggccggc
       61 cagcttggcc gctgaagaaa ccgagcgccg ccgtctaaaa aggtgatgtg tatttgagta
      121 aaacagcttg cgtcatgcgg tcgctgcgta tatgatgcga tgagtaaata aacaaatacg
      181 caaggggaac gcatgaaggt tatcgctgta cttaaccaga aaggcgggtc aggcaagacg
      241 accatcgcaa cccatctagc ccgcgccctg caactcgccg gggccgatgt tctgttagtc
      301 gattccgatc cccagggcag tgcccgcgat tgggcggccg tgcgggaaga tcaaccgcta
      361 accgttgtcg gcatcgaccg cccgacgatt gaccgcgacg tgaaggccat cggccggcgc
      421 gacttcgtag tgatcgacgg agcgccccag gcggcggact tggctgtgtc cgcgatcaag
      481 gcagccgact tcgtgctgat tccggtgcag ccaagccctt acgacatatg ggccaccgcc
      541 gacctggtgg agctggttaa gcagcgcatt gaggtcacgg atggaaggct acaagcggcc
      601 tttgtcgtgt cgcgggcgat caaaggcacg cgcatcggcg gtgaggttgc cgaggcgctg
      661 gccgggtacg agctgcccat tcttgagtcc cgtatcacgc agcgcgtgag ctacccaggc
      721 actgccgccg ccggcacaac cgttcttgaa tcagaacccg agggcgacgc tgcccgcgag
      781 gtccaggcgc tggccgctga aattaaatca aaactcattt gagttaatga ggtaaagaga
      841 aaatgagcaa aagcacaaac acgctaagtg ccggccgtcc gagcgcacgc agcagcaagg
      901 ctgcaacgtt ggccagcctg gcagacacgc cagccatgaa gcgggtcaac tttcagttgc
      961 cggcggagga tcacaccaag ctgaagatgt acgcggtacg ccaaggcaag accattaccg
     1021 agctgctatc tgaatacatc gcgcagctac cagagtaaat gagcaaatga ataaatgagt
     1081 agatgaattt tagcggctaa aggaggcggc atggaaaatc aagaacaacc aggcaccgac
     1141 gccgtggaat gccccatgtg tggaggaacg ggcggttggc caggcgtaag cggctgggtt
     1201 gtctgccggc cctgcaatgg cactggaacc cccaagcccg aggaatcggc gtgacggtcg
     1261 caaaccatcc ggcccggtac aaatcggcgc ggcgctgggt gatgacctgg tggagaagtt
     1321 gaaggccgcg caggccgccc agcggcaacg catcgaggca gaagcacgcc ccggtgaatc
     1381 gtggcaagcg gccgctgatc gaatccgcaa agaatcccgg caaccgccgg cagccggtgc
     1441 gccgtcgatt aggaagccgc ccaagggcga cgagcaacca gattttttcg ttccgatgct
     1501 ctatgacgtg ggcacccgcg atagtcgcag catcatggac gtggccgttt tccgtctgtc
     1561 gaagcgtgac cgacgagctg gcgaggtgat ccgctacgag cttccagacg ggcacgtaga
     1621 ggtttccgca gggccggccg gcatggccag tgtgtgggat tacgacctgg tactgatggc
     1681 ggtttcccat ctaaccgaat ccatgaaccg ataccgggaa gggaagggag acaagcccgg
     1741 ccgcgtgttc cgtccacacg ttgcggacgt actcaagttc tgccggcgag ccgatggcgg
     1801 aaagcagaaa gacgacctgg tagaaacctg cattcggtta aacaccacgc acgttgccat
     1861 gcagcgtacg aagaaggcca agaacggccg cctggtgacg gtatccgagg gtgaagcctt
     1921 gattagccgc tacaagatcg taaagagcga aaccgggcgg ccggagtaca tcgagatcga
     1981 gctagctgat tggatgtacc gcgagatcac agaaggcaag aacccggacg tgctgacggt
     2041 tcaccccgat tactttttga tcgatcccgg catcggccgt tttctctacc gcctggcacg
     2101 ccgcgccgca ggcaaggcag aagccagatg gttgttcaag acgatctacg aacgcagtgg
     2161 cagcgccgga gagttcaaga agttctgttt caccgtgcgc aagctgatcg ggtcaaatga
     2221 cctgccggag tacgatttga aggaggaggc ggggcaggct ggcccgatcc tagtcatgcg
     2281 ctaccgcaac ctgatcgagg gcgaagcatc cgccggttcc taatgtacgg agcagatgct
     2341 agggcaaatt gccctagcag gggaaaaagg tcgaaaaagc ttctttcctg tggatagcac
     2401 gtacattggg aacccaaagc cgtacattgg gaaccggaac ccgtacattg ggaacccaaa
     2461 gccgtacatt gggaaccggt cacacatgta agtgactgat ataaaagaga aaaaaggcga
     2521 tttttccgcc taaaactctt taaaacttat taaaactctt aaaacccgcc tggcctgtgc
     2581 ataactgtct ggccagcgca cagccgaaca gctgcaaaaa gcgcctaccc ttcggtcgct
     2641 gcgctcccta cgccccgccg cttcgcgtcg gcctatcgcg gccgctggcc gctcaaaaat
     2701 ggctggccta cggccaggca atctaccagg gcgcggacaa gccgcgccgt cgccactcga
     2761 ccgccggcgc ccacatcaag gctccgagtg cgcggaaccc ctatttgttt atttttctaa
     2821 atacattcaa atatgtatcc gctcatgaga caataaccct gataaatgct tcaataatat
     2881 tgaaaaagga agagtatggc taaaatgaga atatcaccgg aattgaaaaa actgatcgaa
     2941 aaataccgct gcgtaaaaga tacggaagga atgtctcctg ctaaggtata taagctggtg
     3001 ggagaaaatg aaaacctata tttaaaaatg acggacagcc ggtataaagg gaccacctat
     3061 gatgtggaac gggaaaagga catgatgcta tggctggaag gaaagctgcc tgttccaaag
     3121 gtcctgcact ttgaacggca tgatggctgg agcaatctgc tcatgagtga ggccgatggc
     3181 gtcctttgct cggaagagta tgaagatgaa caaagccctg aaaagattat cgagctgtat
     3241 gcggagtgca tcaggctctt tcactccatc gacatatcgg attgtcccta tacgaatagc
     3301 ttagacagcc gcttagccga attggattac ttactgaata acgatctggc cgatgtggat
     3361 tgcgaaaact gggaagagga cactccattt aaagatccgc gcgagctgta tgatttttta
     3421 aagacggaaa agcccgaaga ggaacttgtc ttttcccacg gcgacctggg agacagcaac
     3481 atctttgtga aagatggcaa agtaagtggc tttattgatc ttgggagaag cggcagggcg
     3541 gacaagtggt atgacattgc cttctgcgtc cggtcgctca gggaggatat cggggaagaa
     3601 cagtatgtcg agctattttt tgacttactg gggatcaagc ctgattggga gaaaataaaa
     3661 tattatattt tactggatga attgttttag ctgtcagacc aagtttactc atatatactt
     3721 tagattgatt taaaacttca tttttaattt aaaaggatct aggtgaagat cctttttgat
     3781 aatctcatga ccaaaatccc ttaacgtgag ttttcgttcc actgagcgtc agaccccgta
     3841 gaaaagatca aaggatcttc ttgagatcct ttttttctgc gcgtaatctg ctgcttgcaa
     3901 acaaaaaaac caccgctacc agcggtggtt tgtttgccgg atcaagagct accaactctt
     3961 tttccgaagg taactggctt cagcagagcg cagataccaa atactgttct tctagtgtag
     4021 ccgtagttag gccaccactt caagaactct gtagcaccgc ctacatacct cgctctgcta
     4081 atcctgttac cagtggctgc tgccagtggc gataagtcgt gtcttaccgg gttggactca
     4141 agacgatagt taccggataa ggcgcagcgg tcgggctgaa cggggggttc gtgcacacag
     4201 cccagcttgg agcgaacgac ctacaccgaa ctgagatacc tacagcgtga gctatgagaa
     4261 agcgccacgc ttcccgaagg gagaaaggcg gacaggtatc cggtaagcgg cagggtcgga
     4321 acaggagagc gcacgaggga gcttccaggg ggaaacgcct ggtatcttta tagtcctgtc
     4381 gggtttcgcc acctctgact tgagcgtcga tttttgtgat gctcgtcagg ggggcggagc
     4441 ctatggaaaa acgccagcaa cgcggccttt ttacggttcc tgctcggatc tgttggaccg
     4501 gacagtagtc atggttgatg ggctgcctgt atcgagtggt gattttgtgc cgagctgccg
     4561 gtcggggagc tgttggctgg ctggtggcag gatatattgt ggtgtaaaca aattgacgct
     4621 tagacaactt aataacacat tgcggacgtt tttaatgtac tggggttgaa cactctgtgc
     4681 cgaattcgga tccggaggtc aacatggtgg agcacgacac tctggtctac tccaaaaatg
     4741 tcaaagatac agtctcagaa gatcaaaggg ctattgagac ttttcaacaa aggataattt
     4801 cgggaaacct cctcggattc cattgcccag ctatctgtca cttcatcgaa aggacagtag
     4861 aaaaggaagg tggctcctac aaatgccatc attgcgataa aggaaaggct atcattcaag
     4921 atctctctgc cgacagtggt cccaaagatg gacccccacc cacgaggagc atcgtggaaa
     4981 aagaagaggt tccaaccacg tctacaaagc aagtggattg atgtgataac atggtggagc
     5041 acgacactct ggtctactcc aaaaatgtca aagatacagt ctcagaagat caaagggcta
     5101 ttgagacttt tcaacaaagg ataatttcgg gaaacctcct cggattccat tgcccagcta
     5161 tctgtcactt catcgaaagg acagtagaaa aggaaggtgg ctcctacaaa tgccatcatt
     5221 gcgataaagg aaaggctatc attcaagatc tctctgccga cagtggtccc aaagatggac
     5281 ccccacccac gaggagcatc gtggaaaaag aagaggttcc aaccacgtct acaaagcaag
     5341 tggattgatg tgacatctcc actgacgtaa gggatgacgc acaatcccac tatccttcgc
     5401 aagacccttc ctctatataa ggaagttcat ttcatttgga gaggacacgc tcgagtataa
     5461 gagctcattt ttacaacaat taccaacaac aacaaacaac aaacaacatt acaattacat
     5521 ttacaattat cgatacaatg ggatttgttc tcttttcaca attgccttca tttcttcttg
     5581 tctctacact tctcttattc ctagtaatat cccactcttg ccgtgcaggt aagtttctgc
     5641 ttctaccttt gatatatata taataattat cattaattag tagtaatata atatttcaaa
     5701 tatttttttc aaaataaaag aatgtagtat atagcaattg cttttctgta gtttataagt
     5761 gtgtatattt taatttataa cttttctaat atatgaccaa aatttgttga tgtgcaggag
     5821 gtcgcaactt aaaagaatta tccatgcttg aaaggcatga aaattggatg gttcatcatg
     5881 gacgtgtata caaagatgat atagaaaaag aacaccgctt caagacattc aaggaaaacg
     5941 ttgagttcat cgaatctttc aacaagaacg gaactcaacg ttataagcta gccgtcaata
     6001 aatatgctga tctgaccact gaggaattca caacatcatt tatggggctc gacacttcat
     6061 tactatccca gcaagaatca acagctacaa caacgtcctt taaatatgat agtgtgactg
     6121 aagtgccgtc taacttggac tggagagagt ctggggctgt cactcaagtg aaacatcaag
     6181 gtcgatgtgg atgttgctgg gcgttttctg cggccgcggc tatagaagga gcatatcaaa
     6241 ttgcaaacaa cgaactaatc tctctttcag agcaacaact attggattgc tctacgcaga
     6301 acaaaggctg caacggaggt ttaatgacga atgcattcga ttttatcata gaaaatggtg
     6361 gaatttcaag ggaatcagac tatccttatg aagaagctca aaatgtttgc aagaccgaac
     6421 aaccagcagc agttactatc aatggctacg aagtcgtacc atctgacgag tcatcgttgt
     6481 tgaaagctgt agtgaatcag cctatttctg ttggtattgc ggctaacgat gagtttcata
     6541 tgtacggaag tggaatatat gatggaagtt gtaattctag actgaatcat gcagtgacag
     6601 ttataggtta tgggacaagt gaagaagatg gtacaaaata ttggatagtg aagaattcat
     6661 gggggagtga ttggggtgag gaaggatata tgagaattgc tagagatgtt ggagttgatg
     6721 gtggccattg tggcattgca aaggttgcgt cgttccctac tgcttgagct tctctagcta
     6781 gagtcgatcg acaagctcga gtttctccat aataatgtgt gagtagttcc cagataaggg
     6841 aattagggtt cctatagggt ttcgctcatg tgttgagcat ataagaaacc cttagtatgt
     6901 atttgtattt gtaaaatact tctatcaata aaatttctaa ttcctaaaac caaaatccag
     6961 tactaaaatc cagatcgctg caagaggatg cacatgtgac cgagggacac gaagtgatcc
     7021 gtttaaacta tcagtgtttg acaggatata ttggcgggta aacctaagag aaaagagcgt
     7081 ttattagaat aatcggatat ttaaaagggc gtgaaaaggt ttatccgttc gtccatttgt
     7141 atgtgccagc
//
