# Supplementary material for: Bioengineering secreted proteases converts divergent Rcr3 orthologs and paralogs into extracellular immune co-receptors
Source: bioRxiv preprint, doi:10.1101/2024.02.14.580413, version 2 (2024-05-23)
Supplement: Dataset S2 [file 580413_file07.zip › S2_Dataset/pJK275-12.gb]

LOCUS       pJK275-12               3196 bp    DNA     circular UNA 29-JAN-2024
DEFINITION  pL0M-nsCDS1-P0P1P2R3P5improved4-R6.
ACCESSION   urn.local...2csq-ecqffy1
VERSION     urn.local...2csq-ecqffy1
KEYWORDS    .
SOURCE      
  ORGANISM  .
FEATURES             Location/Qualifiers
     terminator      1..95
                     /Note="recombinase family protein terminator"
                     /note="Derived using Geneious Prime 2023.2.1 'Annotate
                     from Database' based on nucleotide similarity"
                     /label="recombinase family protein terminator"
     promoter        96..200
                     /gene="bla"
                     /note="AmpR promoter"
                     /note="Derived using Geneious Prime 2020.1.1 'Annotate
                     from Database' based on nucleotide similarity"
                     /label="bla promoter"
     CDS             201..1208
                     /name="aadA CDS"
                     /gene="aadA"
                     /product="ANT(3'')-Ia family aminoglycoside
                     nucleotidyltransferase AadA1"
                     /note="confers resistance against aminoglycosides
                     (PF01909)"
                     /transl_table=11
                     /note="Derived using Geneious Prime 2020.1.1 'Annotate
                     from Database' based on protein similarity"
                     /label="aadA CDS"
     promoter        complement(301..329)
                     /gene="intI1"
                     /note="Derived using Geneious Prime 2020.1.1 'Annotate
                     from Database' based on nucleotide similarity"
                     /label="int1 promoter"
     terminator      1212..1359
                     /Note="Beta-lactamase TEM terminator"
                     /note="Derived using Geneious Prime 2023.2.1 'Annotate
                     from Database' based on nucleotide similarity"
                     /label="bla terminator"
     terminator      complement(1361..1399)
                     /name="Tndr"
                     /note="rho independent terminator"
                     /note="Derived using Geneious Prime 2020.1.1 'Annotate
                     from Database' based on nucleotide similarity"
                     /label="Tndr"
     rep_origin      1402..1970
                     /direction="RIGHT"
                     /note="high-copy-number ColE1/pMB1/pBR322/pUC origin of 
                     replication; ori"
                     /note="Derived using Geneious Prime 2020.1.1 'Annotate
                     from Database' based on nucleotide similarity"
                     /label="ori rep origin"
     misc_RNA        1418..1970
                     /name="RNA-II"
                     /note="Derived using Geneious Prime 2020.1.1 'Annotate
                     from Database' based on nucleotide similarity"
                     /label="RNA-II"
     terminator      complement(1419..1452)
                     /name="Tndr"
                     /note="rho independent terminator"
                     /note="Derived using Geneious Prime 2020.1.1 'Annotate
                     from Database' based on nucleotide similarity"
                     /label="Tndr"
     misc_RNA        complement(1421..1528)
                     /name="RNA-I"
                     /note="Derived using Geneious Prime 2020.1.1 'Annotate
                     from Database' based on nucleotide similarity"
                     /label="RNA-I"
     regulatory      1781..2159
                     /regulatory_class="other"
                     /note="ColE1 ori"
                     /note="Derived using Geneious Prime 2020.1.1 'Annotate
                     from Database' based on nucleotide similarity"
                     /label="ColE1 ori regulatory"
     misc_feature    2090..2153
                     /name="L-strand Y effector site"
                     /note="L-strand Y effector site"
                     /note="Derived using Geneious Prime 2020.1.1 'Annotate
                     from Database' based on nucleotide similarity"
                     /label="L-strand Y effector site"
     CDS             <2222..>2710
                     /gene="pip1"
                     /product="phytophthora-inhibited protease 1"
                     /protein_id="ABG23376.1"
                     /db_xref="GI:108937128"
                     /note="Derived using Geneious Prime 2020.1.1 'Annotate
                     from Database' based on nucleotide similarity"
                     /label="Pip1 pro-domain and fragment 1 and 2 CDS"
     CDS             <2711..>2779
                     /gene="Rcr3"
                     /note="required for Cf-2-dependent disease resistance"
                     /product="cysteine protease"
                     /protein_id="AAM19207.1"
                     /db_xref="GI:20334373"
                     /note="Derived using Geneious Prime 2020.1.1 'Annotate
                     from Database' based on nucleotide similarity"
                     /label="Rcr3pim fragment 3 CDS"
     CDS             <2780..>2899
                     /gene="pip1"
                     /product="phytophthora-inhibited protease 1"
                     /protein_id="ABG23376.1"
                     /db_xref="GI:108937128"
                     /note="Derived using Geneious Prime 2020.1.1 'Annotate
                     from Database' based on nucleotide similarity"
                     /label="Pip1 fragment 4 CDS"
     CDS             <2900..>3037
                     /gene="pip1"
                     /product="phytophthora-inhibited protease 1"
                     /protein_id="ABG23376.1"
                     /db_xref="GI:108937128"
                     /note="Derived using Geneious Prime 2020.1.1 'Annotate
                     from Database' based on nucleotide similarity"
                     /label="Pip1 fragment 5 CDS"
     mutation        2966..2968
                     /label="S"
     mutation        2972..2974
                     /label="N"
     mutation        2975..2977
                     /label="S"
     mutation        2978..2980
                     /label="R"
     mutation        2981..2983
                     /label="L"
     mutation        3017..3019
                     /label="S"
     mutation        3029..3031
                     /label="T"
     CDS             <3038..3166
                     /gene="Rcr3"
                     /note="required for Cf-2-dependent disease resistance"
                     /product="cysteine protease"
                     /protein_id="AAM19207.1"
                     /db_xref="GI:20334373"
                     /note="Derived using Geneious Prime 2020.1.1 'Annotate
                     from Database' based on nucleotide similarity"
                     /label="Rcr3pim fragment 6 CDS"
ORIGIN      
        1 gacgaaaggg cctcgtgata cgcctatttt tataggttaa tgtcatgata ataatggttt
       61 cttagacgtc aggtggcact tttcggggaa atgtgcgcgg aacccctatt tgtttatttt
      121 tctaaataca ttcaaatatg tatccgctca tgagacaata accctgataa atgcttcaat
      181 aatattgaaa aaggaagagt atgcgctcac gcaactggtc cagaaccttg accgaacgca
      241 gcggtggtaa cggcgcagtg gcggttttca tggcttgtta tgactgtttt tttggggtac
      301 agtctatgcc tcgggcatcc aagcagcaag cgcgttacgc cgtgggtcga tgtttgatgt
      361 tatggagcag caacgatgtt acgcagcagg gcagtcgccc taaaacaaag ttaaacatca
      421 tgagggaagc ggtgatcgcc gaagtatcga ctcaactatc agaggtagtt ggcgtcatcg
      481 agcgccatct cgaaccgacg ttgctggccg tacatttgta cggctccgca gtggatggcg
      541 gcctgaagcc acacagcgat attgatttgc tggttacggt gaccgtaagg cttgatgaaa
      601 caacgcggcg agctttgatc aacgaccttt tggaaacttc ggcttcccct ggagagagcg
      661 agattctccg cgctgtagaa gtcaccattg ttgtgcacga cgacatcatt ccgtggcgtt
      721 atccagctaa gcgcgaactg caatttggag aatggcagcg caatgacatt cttgcaggta
      781 tcttcgagcc agccacgatc gacattgatc tggctatctt gctgacaaaa gcaagagaac
      841 atagcgttgc cttggtaggt ccagcggcgg aggaactctt tgatccggtt cctgaacagg
      901 atctatttga ggcgctaaat gaaaccttaa cgctatggaa ctcgccgccc gactgggctg
      961 gcgatgagcg aaatgtagtg cttacgttgt cccgcatttg gtacagcgca gtaaccggca
     1021 aaatcgcgcc gaaggatgtc gctgccgact gggcaatgga gcgcctgccg gcccagtatc
     1081 agcccgtcat acttgaagct agacaggctt atcttggaca agaagaagat cgcttggcct
     1141 cgcgcgcaga tcagttggaa gaatttgtcc attacgtaaa aggcgagatc accaaggtag
     1201 tcggcaaata actgtcagac caagtttact catatatact ttagattgat ttaaaacttc
     1261 atttttaatt taaaaggatc taggtgaaga tcctttttga taatctcatg accaaaatcc
     1321 cttaacgtga gttttcgttc cactgagcgt cagaccccgt agaaaagatc aaaggatctt
     1381 cttgagatcc tttttttctg cgcgtaatct gctgcttgca aacaaaaaaa ccaccgctac
     1441 cagcggtggt ttgtttgccg gatcaagagc taccaactct ttttccgaag gtaactggct
     1501 tcagcagagc gcagatacca aatactgtcc ttctagtgta gccgtagtta ggccaccact
     1561 tcaagaactc tgtagcaccg cctacatacc tcgctctgct aatcctgtta ccagtggctg
     1621 ctgccagtgg cgataagtcg tgtcttaccg ggttggactc aagacgatag ttaccggata
     1681 aggcgcagcg gtcgggctga acggggggtt cgtgcacaca gcccagcttg gagcgaacga
     1741 cctacaccga actgagatac ctacagcgtg agctatgaga aagcgccacg cttcccgaag
     1801 ggagaaaggc ggacaggtat ccggtaagcg gcagggtcgg aacaggagag cgcacgaggg
     1861 agcttccagg gggaaacgcc tggtatcttt atagtcctgt cgggtttcgc cacctctgac
     1921 ttgagcgtcg atttttgtga tgctcgtcag gggggcggag cctatggaaa aacgccagca
     1981 acgcggcctt tttacggttc ctggcctttt gctggccttt tgctcacatg ttctttcctg
     2041 cgttatcccc tgattctgtg gataaccgta ttaccgcctt tgagtgagct gataccgctc
     2101 gccgcagccg aacgaccgag cgcagcgagt cagtgagcga ggaagcggaa gagcgcccaa
     2161 tacgcaaacc gcctctcccc gcgcgttggc cgattcatta atcactctgt ggtctcaagg
     2221 tcgcaactta aaagaattat ccatgcttga aaggcatgaa aattggatgg ttcatcatgg
     2281 acgtgtatac aaagatgata tagaaaaaga acaccgcttc aagacattca aggaaaacgt
     2341 tgagttcatc gaatctttca acaagaacgg aactcaacgt tataagctag ccgtcaataa
     2401 atatgctgat ctgaccactg aggaattcac aacatcattt atggggctcg acacttcatt
     2461 actatcccag caagaatcaa cagctacaac aacgtccttt aaatatgata gtgtgactga
     2521 agtgccgaat agcatggact ggagaaagag agggagtgtc acaggagtca aggatcaagg
     2581 tgtatgtgga tgttgttggg cattttctgc ggccgcggct atagaaggag catatcaaat
     2641 tgcaaacaac gaactaatct ctctttcaga gcaacaacta ttggattgct ctacgcagaa
     2701 caaaggctgc aacggaggtt taatgacgaa tgcattcgat tttatcatag aaaatggtgg
     2761 aatttcaagg gaatcagact atccttatga agaagctcaa aatgtttgca agaccgaaca
     2821 accagcagca gttactatca atggctacga agtcgtacca tctgacgagt catcgttgtt
     2881 gaaagctgta gtgaatcagc ctatttctgt tggtattgcg gctaacgatg agtttcatat
     2941 gtacggaagt ggaatatatg atggaaactg tgccgatcaa attaatcatg cagtgacagt
     3001 tataggttat gggacagatg aagaaggtca gaaatattgg ttgttgaaga attcatgggg
     3061 aacaagttgg ggcgagaatg ggtttatgaa aattataaga gattctgggg atccttcagg
     3121 tctttgtgat atcgcaaaga tgtcatctta tccaaacata gcatgagctt tgagaccacg
     3181 aagtggctct tcagtg
//
