# Supplementary material for: Bioengineering secreted proteases converts divergent Rcr3 orthologs and paralogs into extracellular immune co-receptors
Source: bioRxiv preprint, doi:10.1101/2024.02.14.580413, version 2 (2024-05-23)
Supplement: Dataset S2 [file 580413_file07.zip › S2_Dataset/pJK049-035.gb]

LOCUS       pJK049-035              3199 bp    DNA     circular UNA 29-JAN-2024
DEFINITION  pL0M-nsCDS1-P0R1P2P3P4R5P6.
ACCESSION   urn.local...2csw-ecqffy2
VERSION     urn.local...2csw-ecqffy2
KEYWORDS    .
SOURCE      
  ORGANISM  .
FEATURES             Location/Qualifiers
     terminator      1..95
                     /Note="recombinase family protein terminator"
                     /note="Derived using Geneious Prime 2023.2.1 'Annotate
                     from Database' based on nucleotide similarity"
                     /label="recombinase family protein terminator"
     promoter        96..200
                     /gene="bla"
                     /note="AmpR promoter"
                     /note="Derived using Geneious Prime 2020.1.1 'Annotate
                     from Database' based on nucleotide similarity"
                     /label="bla promoter"
     CDS             201..1208
                     /name="aadA CDS"
                     /gene="aadA"
                     /product="ANT(3'')-Ia family aminoglycoside
                     nucleotidyltransferase AadA1"
                     /note="confers resistance against aminoglycosides
                     (PF01909)"
                     /transl_table=11
                     /note="Derived using Geneious Prime 2020.1.1 'Annotate
                     from Database' based on protein similarity"
                     /label="aadA CDS"
     promoter        complement(301..329)
                     /gene="intI1"
                     /note="Derived using Geneious Prime 2020.1.1 'Annotate
                     from Database' based on nucleotide similarity"
                     /label="int1 promoter"
     terminator      1212..1359
                     /Note="Beta-lactamase TEM terminator"
                     /note="Derived using Geneious Prime 2023.2.1 'Annotate
                     from Database' based on nucleotide similarity"
                     /label="bla terminator"
     terminator      complement(1361..1399)
                     /name="Tndr"
                     /note="rho independent terminator"
                     /note="Derived using Geneious Prime 2020.1.1 'Annotate
                     from Database' based on nucleotide similarity"
                     /label="Tndr"
     rep_origin      1402..1970
                     /direction="RIGHT"
                     /note="high-copy-number ColE1/pMB1/pBR322/pUC origin of 
                     replication; ori"
                     /note="Derived using Geneious Prime 2020.1.1 'Annotate
                     from Database' based on nucleotide similarity"
                     /label="ori rep origin"
     misc_RNA        1418..1970
                     /name="RNA-II"
                     /note="Derived using Geneious Prime 2020.1.1 'Annotate
                     from Database' based on nucleotide similarity"
                     /label="RNA-II"
     terminator      complement(1419..1452)
                     /name="Tndr"
                     /note="rho independent terminator"
                     /note="Derived using Geneious Prime 2020.1.1 'Annotate
                     from Database' based on nucleotide similarity"
                     /label="Tndr"
     misc_RNA        complement(1421..1528)
                     /name="RNA-I"
                     /note="Derived using Geneious Prime 2020.1.1 'Annotate
                     from Database' based on nucleotide similarity"
                     /label="RNA-I"
     regulatory      1781..2159
                     /regulatory_class="other"
                     /note="ColE1 ori"
                     /note="Derived using Geneious Prime 2020.1.1 'Annotate
                     from Database' based on nucleotide similarity"
                     /label="ColE1 ori regulatory"
     misc_feature    2057..2064
                     /note="DnaA box"
                     /note="Derived using Geneious Prime 2023.2.1 'Annotate
                     from Database' based on nucleotide similarity"
                     /label="DnaA box"
     misc_feature    2090..2153
                     /name="L-strand Y effector site"
                     /note="L-strand Y effector site"
                     /note="Derived using Geneious Prime 2020.1.1 'Annotate
                     from Database' based on nucleotide similarity"
                     /label="L-strand Y effector site"
     CDS             <2222..>2524
                     /gene="pip1"
                     /product="phytophthora-inhibited protease 1"
                     /protein_id="ABG23376.1"
                     /db_xref="GI:108937128"
                     /note="Derived using Geneious Prime 2020.1.1 'Annotate
                     from Database' based on nucleotide similarity"
                     /label="Pip1 pro-domain fragment CDS"
     CDS             <2525..>2605
                     /gene="Rcr3"
                     /note="required for Cf-2-dependent disease resistance"
                     /product="cysteine protease"
                     /protein_id="AAM19207.1"
                     /db_xref="GI:20334373"
                     /note="Derived using Geneious Prime 2020.1.1 'Annotate
                     from Database' based on nucleotide similarity"
                     /label="Rcr3pim fragment 1 CDS"
     CDS             <2606..>2710
                     /gene="pip1"
                     /product="phytophthora-inhibited protease 1"
                     /protein_id="ABG23376.1"
                     /db_xref="GI:108937128"
                     /note="Derived using Geneious Prime 2020.1.1 'Annotate
                     from Database' based on nucleotide similarity"
                     /label="Pip1 fragment 2 CDS"
     CDS             <2711..>2785
                     /gene="pip1"
                     /product="phytophthora-inhibited protease 1"
                     /protein_id="ABG23376.1"
                     /db_xref="GI:108937128"
                     /note="Derived using Geneious Prime 2020.1.1 'Annotate
                     from Database' based on nucleotide similarity"
                     /label="Pip1 fragment 3 CDS"
     CDS             <2786..>2905
                     /gene="pip1"
                     /product="phytophthora-inhibited protease 1"
                     /protein_id="ABG23376.1"
                     /db_xref="GI:108937128"
                     /note="Derived using Geneious Prime 2020.1.1 'Annotate
                     from Database' based on nucleotide similarity"
                     /label="Pip1 fragment 4 CDS"
     CDS             <2906..>3043
                     /gene="Rcr3"
                     /note="required for Cf-2-dependent disease resistance"
                     /product="cysteine protease"
                     /protein_id="AAM19207.1"
                     /db_xref="GI:20334373"
                     /note="Derived using Geneious Prime 2020.1.1 'Annotate
                     from Database' based on nucleotide similarity"
                     /label="Rcr3pim fragment 5 CDS"
     CDS             <3044..3169
                     /gene="pip1"
                     /product="phytophthora-inhibited protease 1"
                     /protein_id="ABG23376.1"
                     /db_xref="GI:108937128"
                     /note="Derived using Geneious Prime 2020.1.1 'Annotate
                     from Database' based on nucleotide similarity"
                     /label="Pip1 fragment 6 CDS"
ORIGIN      
        1 gacgaaaggg cctcgtgata cgcctatttt tataggttaa tgtcatgata ataatggttt
       61 cttagacgtc aggtggcact tttcggggaa atgtgcgcgg aacccctatt tgtttatttt
      121 tctaaataca ttcaaatatg tatccgctca tgagacaata accctgataa atgcttcaat
      181 aatattgaaa aaggaagagt atgcgctcac gcaactggtc cagaaccttg accgaacgca
      241 gcggtggtaa cggcgcagtg gcggttttca tggcttgtta tgactgtttt tttggggtac
      301 agtctatgcc tcgggcatcc aagcagcaag cgcgttacgc cgtgggtcga tgtttgatgt
      361 tatggagcag caacgatgtt acgcagcagg gcagtcgccc taaaacaaag ttaaacatca
      421 tgagggaagc ggtgatcgcc gaagtatcga ctcaactatc agaggtagtt ggcgtcatcg
      481 agcgccatct cgaaccgacg ttgctggccg tacatttgta cggctccgca gtggatggcg
      541 gcctgaagcc acacagcgat attgatttgc tggttacggt gaccgtaagg cttgatgaaa
      601 caacgcggcg agctttgatc aacgaccttt tggaaacttc ggcttcccct ggagagagcg
      661 agattctccg cgctgtagaa gtcaccattg ttgtgcacga cgacatcatt ccgtggcgtt
      721 atccagctaa gcgcgaactg caatttggag aatggcagcg caatgacatt cttgcaggta
      781 tcttcgagcc agccacgatc gacattgatc tggctatctt gctgacaaaa gcaagagaac
      841 atagcgttgc cttggtaggt ccagcggcgg aggaactctt tgatccggtt cctgaacagg
      901 atctatttga ggcgctaaat gaaaccttaa cgctatggaa ctcgccgccc gactgggctg
      961 gcgatgagcg aaatgtagtg cttacgttgt cccgcatttg gtacagcgca gtaaccggca
     1021 aaatcgcgcc gaaggatgtc gctgccgact gggcaatgga gcgcctgccg gcccagtatc
     1081 agcccgtcat acttgaagct agacaggctt atcttggaca agaagaagat cgcttggcct
     1141 cgcgcgcaga tcagttggaa gaatttgtcc attacgtaaa aggcgagatc accaaggtag
     1201 tcggcaaata actgtcagac caagtttact catatatact ttagattgat ttaaaacttc
     1261 atttttaatt taaaaggatc taggtgaaga tcctttttga taatctcatg accaaaatcc
     1321 cttaacgtga gttttcgttc cactgagcgt cagaccccgt agaaaagatc aaaggatctt
     1381 cttgagatcc tttttttctg cgcgtaatct gctgcttgca aacaaaaaaa ccaccgctac
     1441 cagcggtggt ttgtttgccg gatcaagagc taccaactct ttttccgaag gtaactggct
     1501 tcagcagagc gcagatacca aatactgtcc ttctagtgta gccgtagtta ggccaccact
     1561 tcaagaactc tgtagcaccg cctacatacc tcgctctgct aatcctgtta ccagtggctg
     1621 ctgccagtgg cgataagtcg tgtcttaccg ggttggactc aagacgatag ttaccggata
     1681 aggcgcagcg gtcgggctga acggggggtt cgtgcacaca gcccagcttg gagcgaacga
     1741 cctacaccga actgagatac ctacagcgtg agctatgaga aagcgccacg cttcccgaag
     1801 ggagaaaggc ggacaggtat ccggtaagcg gcagggtcgg aacaggagag cgcacgaggg
     1861 agcttccagg gggaaacgcc tggtatcttt atagtcctgt cgggtttcgc cacctctgac
     1921 ttgagcgtcg atttttgtga tgctcgtcag gggggcggag cctatggaaa aacgccagca
     1981 acgcggcctt tttacggttc ctggcctttt gctggccttt tgctcacatg ttctttcctg
     2041 cgttatcccc tgattctgtg gataaccgta ttaccgcctt tgagtgagct gataccgctc
     2101 gccgcagccg aacgaccgag cgcagcgagt cagtgagcga ggaagcggaa gagcgcccaa
     2161 tacgcaaacc gcctctcccc gcgcgttggc cgattcatta atcactctgt ggtctcaagg
     2221 tcgcaactta aaagaattat ccatgcttga aaggcatgaa aattggatgg ttcatcatgg
     2281 acgtgtatac aaagatgata tagaaaaaga acaccgcttc aagacattca aggaaaacgt
     2341 tgagttcatc gaatctttca acaagaacgg aactcaacgt tataagctag ccgtcaataa
     2401 atatgctgat ctgaccactg aggaattcac aacatcattt atggggctcg acacttcatt
     2461 actatcccag caagaatcaa cagctacaac aacgtccttt aaatatgata gtgtgactga
     2521 agtgccgtct aacttggact ggagagagtc tggggctgtc actcaagtga aacatcaagg
     2581 tcgatgtgga tgttgctggg cgttttctgc ggccgcggct atagaaggag catatcaaat
     2641 tgcaaacaac gaactaatct ctctttcaga gcaacaacta ttggattgct ctacgcagaa
     2701 caaaggctgc gagggcggac taatgactgt cgcttacgac ttcttacttc agaacaatgg
     2761 cgggggcatt accacagaga ctaactatcc ttatgaagaa gctcaaaatg tttgcaagac
     2821 cgaacaacca gcagcagtta ctatcaatgg ctacgaagtc gtaccatctg acgagtcatc
     2881 gttgttgaaa gctgtagtga atcagccagt gtccattgga atagctgcta gccaagattt
     2941 acagttttac gcgggaggaa cttatgacgg aaactgtgcc gatcaaatta accatgctgt
     3001 aacagcgata ggatatggaa ctgatgagga aggtcagaaa tattggatag tgaagaattc
     3061 atgggggagt gattggggtg aggaaggata tatgagaatt gctagagatg ttggagttga
     3121 tggtggccat tgtggcattg caaaggttgc gtcgttccct actgcttgag ctttgagacc
     3181 acgaagtggc tcttcagtg
//
