# Supplementary material for: Bioengineering secreted proteases converts divergent Rcr3 orthologs and paralogs into extracellular immune co-receptors
Source: bioRxiv preprint, doi:10.1101/2024.02.14.580413, version 2 (2024-05-23)
Supplement: Dataset S2 [file 580413_file07.zip › S2_Dataset/pJK049-064.gb]

LOCUS       pJK049-064              3199 bp    DNA     circular UNA 29-JAN-2024
DEFINITION  pL0M-nsCDS1-P0R1R2R3R4R5R6.
ACCESSION   urn.local...2cwf-ecqffyo
VERSION     urn.local...2cwf-ecqffyo
KEYWORDS    .
SOURCE      
  ORGANISM  .
FEATURES             Location/Qualifiers
     terminator      1..95
                     /Note="recombinase family protein terminator"
                     /note="Derived using Geneious Prime 2023.2.1 'Annotate
                     from Database' based on nucleotide similarity"
                     /label="recombinase family protein terminator"
     promoter        96..200
                     /gene="bla"
                     /note="AmpR promoter"
                     /note="Derived using Geneious Prime 2020.1.1 'Annotate
                     from Database' based on nucleotide similarity"
                     /label="bla promoter"
     CDS             201..1208
                     /name="aadA CDS"
                     /gene="aadA"
                     /product="ANT(3'')-Ia family aminoglycoside
                     nucleotidyltransferase AadA1"
                     /note="confers resistance against aminoglycosides
                     (PF01909)"
                     /transl_table=11
                     /note="Derived using Geneious Prime 2020.1.1 'Annotate
                     from Database' based on protein similarity"
                     /label="aadA CDS"
     promoter        complement(301..329)
                     /gene="intI1"
                     /note="Derived using Geneious Prime 2020.1.1 'Annotate
                     from Database' based on nucleotide similarity"
                     /label="int1 promoter"
     terminator      1212..1359
                     /Note="Beta-lactamase TEM terminator"
                     /note="Derived using Geneious Prime 2023.2.1 'Annotate
                     from Database' based on nucleotide similarity"
                     /label="bla terminator"
     terminator      complement(1361..1399)
                     /name="Tndr"
                     /note="rho independent terminator"
                     /note="Derived using Geneious Prime 2020.1.1 'Annotate
                     from Database' based on nucleotide similarity"
                     /label="Tndr"
     rep_origin      1402..1970
                     /direction="RIGHT"
                     /note="high-copy-number ColE1/pMB1/pBR322/pUC origin of 
                     replication; ori"
                     /note="Derived using Geneious Prime 2020.1.1 'Annotate
                     from Database' based on nucleotide similarity"
                     /label="ori rep origin"
     misc_RNA        1418..1970
                     /name="RNA-II"
                     /note="Derived using Geneious Prime 2020.1.1 'Annotate
                     from Database' based on nucleotide similarity"
                     /label="RNA-II"
     terminator      complement(1419..1452)
                     /name="Tndr"
                     /note="rho independent terminator"
                     /note="Derived using Geneious Prime 2020.1.1 'Annotate
                     from Database' based on nucleotide similarity"
                     /label="Tndr"
     misc_RNA        complement(1421..1528)
                     /name="RNA-I"
                     /note="Derived using Geneious Prime 2020.1.1 'Annotate
                     from Database' based on nucleotide similarity"
                     /label="RNA-I"
     regulatory      1781..2159
                     /regulatory_class="other"
                     /note="ColE1 ori"
                     /note="Derived using Geneious Prime 2020.1.1 'Annotate
                     from Database' based on nucleotide similarity"
                     /label="ColE1 ori regulatory"
     misc_feature    2057..2064
                     /note="DnaA box"
                     /note="Derived using Geneious Prime 2023.2.1 'Annotate
                     from Database' based on nucleotide similarity"
                     /label="DnaA box"
     misc_feature    2090..2153
                     /name="L-strand Y effector site"
                     /note="L-strand Y effector site"
                     /note="Derived using Geneious Prime 2020.1.1 'Annotate
                     from Database' based on nucleotide similarity"
                     /label="L-strand Y effector site"
     CDS             <2222..>2524
                     /gene="pip1"
                     /product="phytophthora-inhibited protease 1"
                     /protein_id="ABG23376.1"
                     /db_xref="GI:108937128"
                     /note="Derived using Geneious Prime 2020.1.1 'Annotate
                     from Database' based on nucleotide similarity"
                     /label="Pip1 pro-domain fragment CDS"
     CDS             <2525..>2605
                     /gene="Rcr3"
                     /note="required for Cf-2-dependent disease resistance"
                     /product="cysteine protease"
                     /protein_id="AAM19207.1"
                     /db_xref="GI:20334373"
                     /note="Derived using Geneious Prime 2020.1.1 'Annotate
                     from Database' based on nucleotide similarity"
                     /label="Rcr3pim fragment 1 CDS"
     CDS             <2606..>2710
                     /gene="Rcr3"
                     /note="required for Cf-2-dependent disease resistance"
                     /product="cysteine protease"
                     /protein_id="AAM19207.1"
                     /db_xref="GI:20334373"
                     /note="Derived using Geneious Prime 2020.1.1 'Annotate
                     from Database' based on nucleotide similarity"
                     /label="Rcr3pim fragment 2 CDS"
     CDS             <2711..>2779
                     /gene="Rcr3"
                     /note="required for Cf-2-dependent disease resistance"
                     /product="cysteine protease"
                     /protein_id="AAM19207.1"
                     /db_xref="GI:20334373"
                     /note="Derived using Geneious Prime 2020.1.1 'Annotate
                     from Database' based on nucleotide similarity"
                     /label="Rcr3pim fragment 3 CDS"
     CDS             <2780..>2902
                     /gene="Rcr3"
                     /note="required for Cf-2-dependent disease resistance"
                     /product="cysteine protease"
                     /protein_id="AAM19207.1"
                     /db_xref="GI:20334373"
                     /note="Derived using Geneious Prime 2020.1.1 'Annotate
                     from Database' based on nucleotide similarity"
                     /label="Rcr3pim fragment 4 CDS"
     CDS             <2903..>3040
                     /gene="Rcr3"
                     /note="required for Cf-2-dependent disease resistance"
                     /product="cysteine protease"
                     /protein_id="AAM19207.1"
                     /db_xref="GI:20334373"
                     /note="Derived using Geneious Prime 2020.1.1 'Annotate
                     from Database' based on nucleotide similarity"
                     /label="Rcr3pim fragment 5 CDS"
     CDS             <3041..3169
                     /gene="Rcr3"
                     /note="required for Cf-2-dependent disease resistance"
                     /product="cysteine protease"
                     /protein_id="AAM19207.1"
                     /db_xref="GI:20334373"
                     /note="Derived using Geneious Prime 2020.1.1 'Annotate
                     from Database' based on nucleotide similarity"
                     /label="Rcr3pim fragment 6 CDS"
ORIGIN      
        1 gacgaaaggg cctcgtgata cgcctatttt tataggttaa tgtcatgata ataatggttt
       61 cttagacgtc aggtggcact tttcggggaa atgtgcgcgg aacccctatt tgtttatttt
      121 tctaaataca ttcaaatatg tatccgctca tgagacaata accctgataa atgcttcaat
      181 aatattgaaa aaggaagagt atgcgctcac gcaactggtc cagaaccttg accgaacgca
      241 gcggtggtaa cggcgcagtg gcggttttca tggcttgtta tgactgtttt tttggggtac
      301 agtctatgcc tcgggcatcc aagcagcaag cgcgttacgc cgtgggtcga tgtttgatgt
      361 tatggagcag caacgatgtt acgcagcagg gcagtcgccc taaaacaaag ttaaacatca
      421 tgagggaagc ggtgatcgcc gaagtatcga ctcaactatc agaggtagtt ggcgtcatcg
      481 agcgccatct cgaaccgacg ttgctggccg tacatttgta cggctccgca gtggatggcg
      541 gcctgaagcc acacagcgat attgatttgc tggttacggt gaccgtaagg cttgatgaaa
      601 caacgcggcg agctttgatc aacgaccttt tggaaacttc ggcttcccct ggagagagcg
      661 agattctccg cgctgtagaa gtcaccattg ttgtgcacga cgacatcatt ccgtggcgtt
      721 atccagctaa gcgcgaactg caatttggag aatggcagcg caatgacatt cttgcaggta
      781 tcttcgagcc agccacgatc gacattgatc tggctatctt gctgacaaaa gcaagagaac
      841 atagcgttgc cttggtaggt ccagcggcgg aggaactctt tgatccggtt cctgaacagg
      901 atctatttga ggcgctaaat gaaaccttaa cgctatggaa ctcgccgccc gactgggctg
      961 gcgatgagcg aaatgtagtg cttacgttgt cccgcatttg gtacagcgca gtaaccggca
     1021 aaatcgcgcc gaaggatgtc gctgccgact gggcaatgga gcgcctgccg gcccagtatc
     1081 agcccgtcat acttgaagct agacaggctt atcttggaca agaagaagat cgcttggcct
     1141 cgcgcgcaga tcagttggaa gaatttgtcc attacgtaaa aggcgagatc accaaggtag
     1201 tcggcaaata actgtcagac caagtttact catatatact ttagattgat ttaaaacttc
     1261 atttttaatt taaaaggatc taggtgaaga tcctttttga taatctcatg accaaaatcc
     1321 cttaacgtga gttttcgttc cactgagcgt cagaccccgt agaaaagatc aaaggatctt
     1381 cttgagatcc tttttttctg cgcgtaatct gctgcttgca aacaaaaaaa ccaccgctac
     1441 cagcggtggt ttgtttgccg gatcaagagc taccaactct ttttccgaag gtaactggct
     1501 tcagcagagc gcagatacca aatactgtcc ttctagtgta gccgtagtta ggccaccact
     1561 tcaagaactc tgtagcaccg cctacatacc tcgctctgct aatcctgtta ccagtggctg
     1621 ctgccagtgg cgataagtcg tgtcttaccg ggttggactc aagacgatag ttaccggata
     1681 aggcgcagcg gtcgggctga acggggggtt cgtgcacaca gcccagcttg gagcgaacga
     1741 cctacaccga actgagatac ctacagcgtg agctatgaga aagcgccacg cttcccgaag
     1801 ggagaaaggc ggacaggtat ccggtaagcg gcagggtcgg aacaggagag cgcacgaggg
     1861 agcttccagg gggaaacgcc tggtatcttt atagtcctgt cgggtttcgc cacctctgac
     1921 ttgagcgtcg atttttgtga tgctcgtcag gggggcggag cctatggaaa aacgccagca
     1981 acgcggcctt tttacggttc ctggcctttt gctggccttt tgctcacatg ttctttcctg
     2041 cgttatcccc tgattctgtg gataaccgta ttaccgcctt tgagtgagct gataccgctc
     2101 gccgcagccg aacgaccgag cgcagcgagt cagtgagcga ggaagcggaa gagcgcccaa
     2161 tacgcaaacc gcctctcccc gcgcgttggc cgattcatta atcactctgt ggtctcaagg
     2221 tcgcaactta aaagaattat ccatgcttga aaggcatgaa aattggatgg ttcatcatgg
     2281 acgtgtatac aaagatgata tagaaaaaga acaccgcttc aagacattca aggaaaacgt
     2341 tgagttcatc gaatctttca acaagaacgg aactcaacgt tataagctag ccgtcaataa
     2401 atatgctgat ctgaccactg aggaattcac aacatcattt atggggctcg acacttcatt
     2461 actatcccag caagaatcaa cagctacaac aacgtccttt aaatatgata gtgtgactga
     2521 agtgccgtct aacttggact ggagagagtc tggggctgtc actcaagtga aacatcaagg
     2581 tcgatgtgga tgttgctggg cgttttctgc agttggatca ctagaaggag cctacaaaat
     2641 tgcaacaggc aacttgatgg aattctctga acaggaactt ctcgattgca ccaccaacaa
     2701 ttatggctgc aacggaggtt taatgacgaa tgcattcgat tttatcatag aaaatggtgg
     2761 aatttcaagg gaatcagact atgaatacct aggtgaacag tacacatgca gaagccgaga
     2821 gaaaacagca gcagtgcaaa taagtagtta taaagtcgtg cctgaaggtg aaacatcact
     2881 attacaagcc gtaactaaac agccagtgtc cattggaata gctgctagcc aagatttaca
     2941 gttttacgcg ggaggaactt atgacggaaa ctgtgccgat caaattaacc atgctgtaac
     3001 agcgatagga tatggaactg atgaggaagg tcagaaatat tggttgttga agaattcatg
     3061 gggaacaagt tggggcgaga atgggtttat gaaaattata agagattctg gggatccttc
     3121 aggtctttgt gatatcgcaa agatgtcatc ttatccaaac atagcatgag ctttgagacc
     3181 acgaagtggc tcttcagtg
//
