# Supplementary material for: Bioengineering secreted proteases converts divergent Rcr3 orthologs and paralogs into extracellular immune co-receptors
Source: bioRxiv preprint, doi:10.1101/2024.02.14.580413, version 2 (2024-05-23)
Supplement: Dataset S2 [file 580413_file07.zip › S2_Dataset/pJK049-050.gb]

LOCUS       pJK049-050              3205 bp    DNA     circular UNA 29-JAN-2024
DEFINITION  pL0M-nsCDS1-P0R1R2P3P4P5R6.
ACCESSION   urn.local...2cuj-ecqffyc
VERSION     urn.local...2cuj-ecqffyc
KEYWORDS    .
SOURCE      
  ORGANISM  .
FEATURES             Location/Qualifiers
     terminator      1..95
                     /Note="recombinase family protein terminator"
                     /note="Derived using Geneious Prime 2023.2.1 'Annotate
                     from Database' based on nucleotide similarity"
                     /label="recombinase family protein terminator"
     promoter        96..200
                     /gene="bla"
                     /note="AmpR promoter"
                     /note="Derived using Geneious Prime 2020.1.1 'Annotate
                     from Database' based on nucleotide similarity"
                     /label="bla promoter"
     CDS             201..1208
                     /name="aadA CDS"
                     /gene="aadA"
                     /product="ANT(3'')-Ia family aminoglycoside
                     nucleotidyltransferase AadA1"
                     /note="confers resistance against aminoglycosides
                     (PF01909)"
                     /transl_table=11
                     /note="Derived using Geneious Prime 2020.1.1 'Annotate
                     from Database' based on protein similarity"
                     /label="aadA CDS"
     promoter        complement(301..329)
                     /gene="intI1"
                     /note="Derived using Geneious Prime 2020.1.1 'Annotate
                     from Database' based on nucleotide similarity"
                     /label="int1 promoter"
     terminator      1212..1359
                     /Note="Beta-lactamase TEM terminator"
                     /note="Derived using Geneious Prime 2023.2.1 'Annotate
                     from Database' based on nucleotide similarity"
                     /label="bla terminator"
     terminator      complement(1361..1399)
                     /name="Tndr"
                     /note="rho independent terminator"
                     /note="Derived using Geneious Prime 2020.1.1 'Annotate
                     from Database' based on nucleotide similarity"
                     /label="Tndr"
     rep_origin      1402..1970
                     /direction="RIGHT"
                     /note="high-copy-number ColE1/pMB1/pBR322/pUC origin of 
                     replication; ori"
                     /note="Derived using Geneious Prime 2020.1.1 'Annotate
                     from Database' based on nucleotide similarity"
                     /label="ori rep origin"
     misc_RNA        1418..1970
                     /name="RNA-II"
                     /note="Derived using Geneious Prime 2020.1.1 'Annotate
                     from Database' based on nucleotide similarity"
                     /label="RNA-II"
     terminator      complement(1419..1452)
                     /name="Tndr"
                     /note="rho independent terminator"
                     /note="Derived using Geneious Prime 2020.1.1 'Annotate
                     from Database' based on nucleotide similarity"
                     /label="Tndr"
     misc_RNA        complement(1421..1528)
                     /name="RNA-I"
                     /note="Derived using Geneious Prime 2020.1.1 'Annotate
                     from Database' based on nucleotide similarity"
                     /label="RNA-I"
     regulatory      1781..2159
                     /regulatory_class="other"
                     /note="ColE1 ori"
                     /note="Derived using Geneious Prime 2020.1.1 'Annotate
                     from Database' based on nucleotide similarity"
                     /label="ColE1 ori regulatory"
     misc_feature    2057..2064
                     /note="DnaA box"
                     /note="Derived using Geneious Prime 2023.2.1 'Annotate
                     from Database' based on nucleotide similarity"
                     /label="DnaA box"
     misc_feature    2090..2153
                     /name="L-strand Y effector site"
                     /note="L-strand Y effector site"
                     /note="Derived using Geneious Prime 2020.1.1 'Annotate
                     from Database' based on nucleotide similarity"
                     /label="L-strand Y effector site"
     CDS             <2222..>2524
                     /gene="pip1"
                     /product="phytophthora-inhibited protease 1"
                     /protein_id="ABG23376.1"
                     /db_xref="GI:108937128"
                     /note="Derived using Geneious Prime 2020.1.1 'Annotate
                     from Database' based on nucleotide similarity"
                     /label="Pip1 pro-domain fragment CDS"
     CDS             <2525..>2605
                     /gene="Rcr3"
                     /note="required for Cf-2-dependent disease resistance"
                     /product="cysteine protease"
                     /protein_id="AAM19207.1"
                     /db_xref="GI:20334373"
                     /note="Derived using Geneious Prime 2020.1.1 'Annotate
                     from Database' based on nucleotide similarity"
                     /label="Rcr3pim fragment 1 CDS"
     CDS             <2606..>2710
                     /gene="Rcr3"
                     /note="required for Cf-2-dependent disease resistance"
                     /product="cysteine protease"
                     /protein_id="AAM19207.1"
                     /db_xref="GI:20334373"
                     /note="Derived using Geneious Prime 2020.1.1 'Annotate
                     from Database' based on nucleotide similarity"
                     /label="Rcr3pim fragment 2 CDS"
     CDS             <2711..>2785
                     /gene="pip1"
                     /product="phytophthora-inhibited protease 1"
                     /protein_id="ABG23376.1"
                     /db_xref="GI:108937128"
                     /note="Derived using Geneious Prime 2020.1.1 'Annotate
                     from Database' based on nucleotide similarity"
                     /label="Pip1 fragment 3 CDS"
     CDS             <2786..>2905
                     /gene="pip1"
                     /product="phytophthora-inhibited protease 1"
                     /protein_id="ABG23376.1"
                     /db_xref="GI:108937128"
                     /note="Derived using Geneious Prime 2020.1.1 'Annotate
                     from Database' based on nucleotide similarity"
                     /label="Pip1 fragment 4 CDS"
     CDS             <2906..>3046
                     /gene="pip1"
                     /product="phytophthora-inhibited protease 1"
                     /protein_id="ABG23376.1"
                     /db_xref="GI:108937128"
                     /note="Derived using Geneious Prime 2020.1.1 'Annotate
                     from Database' based on nucleotide similarity"
                     /label="Pip1 fragment 5 CDS"
     CDS             <3047..3175
                     /gene="Rcr3"
                     /note="required for Cf-2-dependent disease resistance"
                     /product="cysteine protease"
                     /protein_id="AAM19207.1"
                     /db_xref="GI:20334373"
                     /note="Derived using Geneious Prime 2020.1.1 'Annotate
                     from Database' based on nucleotide similarity"
                     /label="Rcr3pim fragment 6 CDS"
ORIGIN      
        1 gacgaaaggg cctcgtgata cgcctatttt tataggttaa tgtcatgata ataatggttt
       61 cttagacgtc aggtggcact tttcggggaa atgtgcgcgg aacccctatt tgtttatttt
      121 tctaaataca ttcaaatatg tatccgctca tgagacaata accctgataa atgcttcaat
      181 aatattgaaa aaggaagagt atgcgctcac gcaactggtc cagaaccttg accgaacgca
      241 gcggtggtaa cggcgcagtg gcggttttca tggcttgtta tgactgtttt tttggggtac
      301 agtctatgcc tcgggcatcc aagcagcaag cgcgttacgc cgtgggtcga tgtttgatgt
      361 tatggagcag caacgatgtt acgcagcagg gcagtcgccc taaaacaaag ttaaacatca
      421 tgagggaagc ggtgatcgcc gaagtatcga ctcaactatc agaggtagtt ggcgtcatcg
      481 agcgccatct cgaaccgacg ttgctggccg tacatttgta cggctccgca gtggatggcg
      541 gcctgaagcc acacagcgat attgatttgc tggttacggt gaccgtaagg cttgatgaaa
      601 caacgcggcg agctttgatc aacgaccttt tggaaacttc ggcttcccct ggagagagcg
      661 agattctccg cgctgtagaa gtcaccattg ttgtgcacga cgacatcatt ccgtggcgtt
      721 atccagctaa gcgcgaactg caatttggag aatggcagcg caatgacatt cttgcaggta
      781 tcttcgagcc agccacgatc gacattgatc tggctatctt gctgacaaaa gcaagagaac
      841 atagcgttgc cttggtaggt ccagcggcgg aggaactctt tgatccggtt cctgaacagg
      901 atctatttga ggcgctaaat gaaaccttaa cgctatggaa ctcgccgccc gactgggctg
      961 gcgatgagcg aaatgtagtg cttacgttgt cccgcatttg gtacagcgca gtaaccggca
     1021 aaatcgcgcc gaaggatgtc gctgccgact gggcaatgga gcgcctgccg gcccagtatc
     1081 agcccgtcat acttgaagct agacaggctt atcttggaca agaagaagat cgcttggcct
     1141 cgcgcgcaga tcagttggaa gaatttgtcc attacgtaaa aggcgagatc accaaggtag
     1201 tcggcaaata actgtcagac caagtttact catatatact ttagattgat ttaaaacttc
     1261 atttttaatt taaaaggatc taggtgaaga tcctttttga taatctcatg accaaaatcc
     1321 cttaacgtga gttttcgttc cactgagcgt cagaccccgt agaaaagatc aaaggatctt
     1381 cttgagatcc tttttttctg cgcgtaatct gctgcttgca aacaaaaaaa ccaccgctac
     1441 cagcggtggt ttgtttgccg gatcaagagc taccaactct ttttccgaag gtaactggct
     1501 tcagcagagc gcagatacca aatactgtcc ttctagtgta gccgtagtta ggccaccact
     1561 tcaagaactc tgtagcaccg cctacatacc tcgctctgct aatcctgtta ccagtggctg
     1621 ctgccagtgg cgataagtcg tgtcttaccg ggttggactc aagacgatag ttaccggata
     1681 aggcgcagcg gtcgggctga acggggggtt cgtgcacaca gcccagcttg gagcgaacga
     1741 cctacaccga actgagatac ctacagcgtg agctatgaga aagcgccacg cttcccgaag
     1801 ggagaaaggc ggacaggtat ccggtaagcg gcagggtcgg aacaggagag cgcacgaggg
     1861 agcttccagg gggaaacgcc tggtatcttt atagtcctgt cgggtttcgc cacctctgac
     1921 ttgagcgtcg atttttgtga tgctcgtcag gggggcggag cctatggaaa aacgccagca
     1981 acgcggcctt tttacggttc ctggcctttt gctggccttt tgctcacatg ttctttcctg
     2041 cgttatcccc tgattctgtg gataaccgta ttaccgcctt tgagtgagct gataccgctc
     2101 gccgcagccg aacgaccgag cgcagcgagt cagtgagcga ggaagcggaa gagcgcccaa
     2161 tacgcaaacc gcctctcccc gcgcgttggc cgattcatta atcactctgt ggtctcaagg
     2221 tcgcaactta aaagaattat ccatgcttga aaggcatgaa aattggatgg ttcatcatgg
     2281 acgtgtatac aaagatgata tagaaaaaga acaccgcttc aagacattca aggaaaacgt
     2341 tgagttcatc gaatctttca acaagaacgg aactcaacgt tataagctag ccgtcaataa
     2401 atatgctgat ctgaccactg aggaattcac aacatcattt atggggctcg acacttcatt
     2461 actatcccag caagaatcaa cagctacaac aacgtccttt aaatatgata gtgtgactga
     2521 agtgccgtct aacttggact ggagagagtc tggggctgtc actcaagtga aacatcaagg
     2581 tcgatgtgga tgttgctggg cgttttctgc agttggatca ctagaaggag cctacaaaat
     2641 tgcaacaggc aacttgatgg aattctctga acaggaactt ctcgattgca ccaccaacaa
     2701 ttatggctgc gagggcggac taatgactgt cgcttacgac ttcttacttc agaacaatgg
     2761 cgggggcatt accacagaga ctaactatcc ttatgaagaa gctcaaaatg tttgcaagac
     2821 cgaacaacca gcagcagtta ctatcaatgg ctacgaagtc gtaccatctg acgagtcatc
     2881 gttgttgaaa gctgtagtga atcagcctat ttctgttggt attgcggcta acgatgagtt
     2941 tcatatgtac ggaagtggaa tatatgatgg aagttgtaat tctagactga atcatgcagt
     3001 gacagttata ggttatggga caagtgaaga agatggtaca aaatattggt tgttgaagaa
     3061 ttcatgggga acaagttggg gcgagaatgg gtttatgaaa attataagag attctgggga
     3121 tccttcaggt ctttgtgata tcgcaaagat gtcatcttat ccaaacatag catgagcttt
     3181 gagaccacga agtggctctt cagtg
//
