# Supplementary material for: Bioengineering secreted proteases converts divergent Rcr3 orthologs and paralogs into extracellular immune co-receptors
Source: bioRxiv preprint, doi:10.1101/2024.02.14.580413, version 2 (2024-05-23)
Supplement: Dataset S2 [file 580413_file07.zip › S2_Dataset/pJK049-001.gb]

LOCUS       pJK049-001              3202 bp    DNA     circular UNA 29-JAN-2024
DEFINITION  pL0M-nsCDS1-P0P1P2P3P4P5P6.
ACCESSION   urn.local...2cvn-ecqffyj
VERSION     urn.local...2cvn-ecqffyj
KEYWORDS    .
SOURCE      
  ORGANISM  .
FEATURES             Location/Qualifiers
     terminator      1..95
                     /Note="recombinase family protein terminator"
                     /note="Derived using Geneious Prime 2023.2.1 'Annotate
                     from Database' based on nucleotide similarity"
                     /label="recombinase family protein terminator"
     promoter        96..200
                     /gene="bla"
                     /note="AmpR promoter"
                     /note="Derived using Geneious Prime 2020.1.1 'Annotate
                     from Database' based on nucleotide similarity"
                     /label="bla promoter"
     CDS             201..1208
                     /name="aadA CDS"
                     /gene="aadA"
                     /product="ANT(3'')-Ia family aminoglycoside
                     nucleotidyltransferase AadA1"
                     /note="confers resistance against aminoglycosides
                     (PF01909)"
                     /transl_table=11
                     /note="Derived using Geneious Prime 2020.1.1 'Annotate
                     from Database' based on protein similarity"
                     /label="aadA CDS"
     promoter        complement(301..329)
                     /gene="intI1"
                     /note="Derived using Geneious Prime 2020.1.1 'Annotate
                     from Database' based on nucleotide similarity"
                     /label="int1 promoter"
     terminator      1212..1359
                     /Note="Beta-lactamase TEM terminator"
                     /note="Derived using Geneious Prime 2023.2.1 'Annotate
                     from Database' based on nucleotide similarity"
                     /label="bla terminator"
     terminator      complement(1361..1399)
                     /name="Tndr"
                     /note="rho independent terminator"
                     /note="Derived using Geneious Prime 2020.1.1 'Annotate
                     from Database' based on nucleotide similarity"
                     /label="Tndr"
     rep_origin      1402..1970
                     /direction="RIGHT"
                     /note="high-copy-number ColE1/pMB1/pBR322/pUC origin of 
                     replication; ori"
                     /note="Derived using Geneious Prime 2020.1.1 'Annotate
                     from Database' based on nucleotide similarity"
                     /label="ori rep origin"
     misc_RNA        1418..1970
                     /name="RNA-II"
                     /note="Derived using Geneious Prime 2020.1.1 'Annotate
                     from Database' based on nucleotide similarity"
                     /label="RNA-II"
     terminator      complement(1419..1452)
                     /name="Tndr"
                     /note="rho independent terminator"
                     /note="Derived using Geneious Prime 2020.1.1 'Annotate
                     from Database' based on nucleotide similarity"
                     /label="Tndr"
     misc_RNA        complement(1421..1528)
                     /name="RNA-I"
                     /note="Derived using Geneious Prime 2020.1.1 'Annotate
                     from Database' based on nucleotide similarity"
                     /label="RNA-I"
     regulatory      1781..2159
                     /regulatory_class="other"
                     /note="ColE1 ori"
                     /note="Derived using Geneious Prime 2020.1.1 'Annotate
                     from Database' based on nucleotide similarity"
                     /label="ColE1 ori regulatory"
     misc_feature    2057..2064
                     /note="DnaA box"
                     /note="Derived using Geneious Prime 2023.2.1 'Annotate
                     from Database' based on nucleotide similarity"
                     /label="DnaA box"
     misc_feature    2090..2153
                     /name="L-strand Y effector site"
                     /note="L-strand Y effector site"
                     /note="Derived using Geneious Prime 2020.1.1 'Annotate
                     from Database' based on nucleotide similarity"
                     /label="L-strand Y effector site"
     CDS             <2222..>2524
                     /gene="pip1"
                     /product="phytophthora-inhibited protease 1"
                     /protein_id="ABG23376.1"
                     /db_xref="GI:108937128"
                     /note="Derived using Geneious Prime 2020.1.1 'Annotate
                     from Database' based on nucleotide similarity"
                     /label="Pip1 pro-domain fragment CDS"
     CDS             <2525..>2605
                     /gene="pip1"
                     /product="phytophthora-inhibited protease 1"
                     /protein_id="ABG23376.1"
                     /db_xref="GI:108937128"
                     /note="Derived using Geneious Prime 2020.1.1 'Annotate
                     from Database' based on nucleotide similarity"
                     /label="Pip1 fragment 1 CDS"
     CDS             <2606..>2710
                     /gene="pip1"
                     /product="phytophthora-inhibited protease 1"
                     /protein_id="ABG23376.1"
                     /db_xref="GI:108937128"
                     /note="Derived using Geneious Prime 2020.1.1 'Annotate
                     from Database' based on nucleotide similarity"
                     /label="Pip1 fragment 2 CDS"
     CDS             <2711..>2785
                     /gene="pip1"
                     /product="phytophthora-inhibited protease 1"
                     /protein_id="ABG23376.1"
                     /db_xref="GI:108937128"
                     /note="Derived using Geneious Prime 2020.1.1 'Annotate
                     from Database' based on nucleotide similarity"
                     /label="Pip1 fragment 3 CDS"
     CDS             <2786..>2905
                     /gene="pip1"
                     /product="phytophthora-inhibited protease 1"
                     /protein_id="ABG23376.1"
                     /db_xref="GI:108937128"
                     /note="Derived using Geneious Prime 2020.1.1 'Annotate
                     from Database' based on nucleotide similarity"
                     /label="Pip1 fragment 4 CDS"
     CDS             <2906..>3046
                     /gene="pip1"
                     /product="phytophthora-inhibited protease 1"
                     /protein_id="ABG23376.1"
                     /db_xref="GI:108937128"
                     /note="Derived using Geneious Prime 2020.1.1 'Annotate
                     from Database' based on nucleotide similarity"
                     /label="Pip1 fragment 5 CDS"
     CDS             <3047..3172
                     /gene="pip1"
                     /product="phytophthora-inhibited protease 1"
                     /protein_id="ABG23376.1"
                     /db_xref="GI:108937128"
                     /note="Derived using Geneious Prime 2020.1.1 'Annotate
                     from Database' based on nucleotide similarity"
                     /label="Pip1 fragment 6 CDS"
ORIGIN      
        1 gacgaaaggg cctcgtgata cgcctatttt tataggttaa tgtcatgata ataatggttt
       61 cttagacgtc aggtggcact tttcggggaa atgtgcgcgg aacccctatt tgtttatttt
      121 tctaaataca ttcaaatatg tatccgctca tgagacaata accctgataa atgcttcaat
      181 aatattgaaa aaggaagagt atgcgctcac gcaactggtc cagaaccttg accgaacgca
      241 gcggtggtaa cggcgcagtg gcggttttca tggcttgtta tgactgtttt tttggggtac
      301 agtctatgcc tcgggcatcc aagcagcaag cgcgttacgc cgtgggtcga tgtttgatgt
      361 tatggagcag caacgatgtt acgcagcagg gcagtcgccc taaaacaaag ttaaacatca
      421 tgagggaagc ggtgatcgcc gaagtatcga ctcaactatc agaggtagtt ggcgtcatcg
      481 agcgccatct cgaaccgacg ttgctggccg tacatttgta cggctccgca gtggatggcg
      541 gcctgaagcc acacagcgat attgatttgc tggttacggt gaccgtaagg cttgatgaaa
      601 caacgcggcg agctttgatc aacgaccttt tggaaacttc ggcttcccct ggagagagcg
      661 agattctccg cgctgtagaa gtcaccattg ttgtgcacga cgacatcatt ccgtggcgtt
      721 atccagctaa gcgcgaactg caatttggag aatggcagcg caatgacatt cttgcaggta
      781 tcttcgagcc agccacgatc gacattgatc tggctatctt gctgacaaaa gcaagagaac
      841 atagcgttgc cttggtaggt ccagcggcgg aggaactctt tgatccggtt cctgaacagg
      901 atctatttga ggcgctaaat gaaaccttaa cgctatggaa ctcgccgccc gactgggctg
      961 gcgatgagcg aaatgtagtg cttacgttgt cccgcatttg gtacagcgca gtaaccggca
     1021 aaatcgcgcc gaaggatgtc gctgccgact gggcaatgga gcgcctgccg gcccagtatc
     1081 agcccgtcat acttgaagct agacaggctt atcttggaca agaagaagat cgcttggcct
     1141 cgcgcgcaga tcagttggaa gaatttgtcc attacgtaaa aggcgagatc accaaggtag
     1201 tcggcaaata actgtcagac caagtttact catatatact ttagattgat ttaaaacttc
     1261 atttttaatt taaaaggatc taggtgaaga tcctttttga taatctcatg accaaaatcc
     1321 cttaacgtga gttttcgttc cactgagcgt cagaccccgt agaaaagatc aaaggatctt
     1381 cttgagatcc tttttttctg cgcgtaatct gctgcttgca aacaaaaaaa ccaccgctac
     1441 cagcggtggt ttgtttgccg gatcaagagc taccaactct ttttccgaag gtaactggct
     1501 tcagcagagc gcagatacca aatactgtcc ttctagtgta gccgtagtta ggccaccact
     1561 tcaagaactc tgtagcaccg cctacatacc tcgctctgct aatcctgtta ccagtggctg
     1621 ctgccagtgg cgataagtcg tgtcttaccg ggttggactc aagacgatag ttaccggata
     1681 aggcgcagcg gtcgggctga acggggggtt cgtgcacaca gcccagcttg gagcgaacga
     1741 cctacaccga actgagatac ctacagcgtg agctatgaga aagcgccacg cttcccgaag
     1801 ggagaaaggc ggacaggtat ccggtaagcg gcagggtcgg aacaggagag cgcacgaggg
     1861 agcttccagg gggaaacgcc tggtatcttt atagtcctgt cgggtttcgc cacctctgac
     1921 ttgagcgtcg atttttgtga tgctcgtcag gggggcggag cctatggaaa aacgccagca
     1981 acgcggcctt tttacggttc ctggcctttt gctggccttt tgctcacatg ttctttcctg
     2041 cgttatcccc tgattctgtg gataaccgta ttaccgcctt tgagtgagct gataccgctc
     2101 gccgcagccg aacgaccgag cgcagcgagt cagtgagcga ggaagcggaa gagcgcccaa
     2161 tacgcaaacc gcctctcccc gcgcgttggc cgattcatta atcactctgt ggtctcaagg
     2221 tcgcaactta aaagaattat ccatgcttga aaggcatgaa aattggatgg ttcatcatgg
     2281 acgtgtatac aaagatgata tagaaaaaga acaccgcttc aagacattca aggaaaacgt
     2341 tgagttcatc gaatctttca acaagaacgg aactcaacgt tataagctag ccgtcaataa
     2401 atatgctgat ctgaccactg aggaattcac aacatcattt atggggctcg acacttcatt
     2461 actatcccag caagaatcaa cagctacaac aacgtccttt aaatatgata gtgtgactga
     2521 agtgccgaat agcatggact ggagaaagag agggagtgtc acaggagtca aggatcaagg
     2581 tgtatgtgga tgttgttggg cattttctgc ggccgcggct atagaaggag catatcaaat
     2641 tgcaaacaac gaactaatct ctctttcaga gcaacaacta ttggattgct ctacgcagaa
     2701 caaaggctgc gagggcggac taatgactgt cgcttacgac ttcttacttc agaacaatgg
     2761 cgggggcatt accacagaga ctaactatcc ttatgaagaa gctcaaaatg tttgcaagac
     2821 cgaacaacca gcagcagtta ctatcaatgg ctacgaagtc gtaccatctg acgagtcatc
     2881 gttgttgaaa gctgtagtga atcagcctat ttctgttggt attgcggcta acgatgagtt
     2941 tcatatgtac ggaagtggaa tatatgatgg aagttgtaat tctagactga atcatgcagt
     3001 gacagttata ggttatggga caagtgaaga agatggtaca aaatattgga tagtgaagaa
     3061 ttcatggggg agtgattggg gtgaggaagg atatatgaga attgctagag atgttggagt
     3121 tgatggtggc cattgtggca ttgcaaaggt tgcgtcgttc cctactgctt gagctttgag
     3181 accacgaagt ggctcttcag tg
//
