# Supplementary material for: Bioengineering secreted proteases converts divergent Rcr3 orthologs and paralogs into extracellular immune co-receptors
Source: bioRxiv preprint, doi:10.1101/2024.02.14.580413, version 2 (2024-05-23)
Supplement: Dataset S2 [file 580413_file07.zip › S2_Dataset/pJK049-011.gb]

LOCUS       pJK049-011              3193 bp    DNA     circular UNA 29-JAN-2024
DEFINITION  pL0M-nsCDS1-P0P1P2R3P4R5P6.
ACCESSION   urn.local...2cx0-ecqffyr
VERSION     urn.local...2cx0-ecqffyr
KEYWORDS    .
SOURCE      
  ORGANISM  .
FEATURES             Location/Qualifiers
     terminator      1..95
                     /Note="recombinase family protein terminator"
                     /note="Derived using Geneious Prime 2023.2.1 'Annotate
                     from Database' based on nucleotide similarity"
                     /label="recombinase family protein terminator"
     promoter        96..200
                     /gene="bla"
                     /note="AmpR promoter"
                     /note="Derived using Geneious Prime 2020.1.1 'Annotate
                     from Database' based on nucleotide similarity"
                     /label="bla promoter"
     CDS             201..1208
                     /name="aadA CDS"
                     /gene="aadA"
                     /product="ANT(3'')-Ia family aminoglycoside
                     nucleotidyltransferase AadA1"
                     /note="confers resistance against aminoglycosides
                     (PF01909)"
                     /transl_table=11
                     /note="Derived using Geneious Prime 2020.1.1 'Annotate
                     from Database' based on protein similarity"
                     /label="aadA CDS"
     promoter        complement(301..329)
                     /gene="intI1"
                     /note="Derived using Geneious Prime 2020.1.1 'Annotate
                     from Database' based on nucleotide similarity"
                     /label="int1 promoter"
     terminator      1212..1359
                     /Note="Beta-lactamase TEM terminator"
                     /note="Derived using Geneious Prime 2023.2.1 'Annotate
                     from Database' based on nucleotide similarity"
                     /label="bla terminator"
     terminator      complement(1361..1399)
                     /name="Tndr"
                     /note="rho independent terminator"
                     /note="Derived using Geneious Prime 2020.1.1 'Annotate
                     from Database' based on nucleotide similarity"
                     /label="Tndr"
     rep_origin      1402..1970
                     /direction="RIGHT"
                     /note="high-copy-number ColE1/pMB1/pBR322/pUC origin of 
                     replication; ori"
                     /note="Derived using Geneious Prime 2020.1.1 'Annotate
                     from Database' based on nucleotide similarity"
                     /label="ori rep origin"
     misc_RNA        1418..1970
                     /name="RNA-II"
                     /note="Derived using Geneious Prime 2020.1.1 'Annotate
                     from Database' based on nucleotide similarity"
                     /label="RNA-II"
     terminator      complement(1419..1452)
                     /name="Tndr"
                     /note="rho independent terminator"
                     /note="Derived using Geneious Prime 2020.1.1 'Annotate
                     from Database' based on nucleotide similarity"
                     /label="Tndr"
     misc_RNA        complement(1421..1528)
                     /name="RNA-I"
                     /note="Derived using Geneious Prime 2020.1.1 'Annotate
                     from Database' based on nucleotide similarity"
                     /label="RNA-I"
     regulatory      1781..2159
                     /regulatory_class="other"
                     /note="ColE1 ori"
                     /note="Derived using Geneious Prime 2020.1.1 'Annotate
                     from Database' based on nucleotide similarity"
                     /label="ColE1 ori regulatory"
     misc_feature    2057..2064
                     /note="DnaA box"
                     /note="Derived using Geneious Prime 2023.2.1 'Annotate
                     from Database' based on nucleotide similarity"
                     /label="DnaA box"
     misc_feature    2090..2153
                     /name="L-strand Y effector site"
                     /note="L-strand Y effector site"
                     /note="Derived using Geneious Prime 2020.1.1 'Annotate
                     from Database' based on nucleotide similarity"
                     /label="L-strand Y effector site"
     CDS             <2222..>2524
                     /gene="pip1"
                     /product="phytophthora-inhibited protease 1"
                     /protein_id="ABG23376.1"
                     /db_xref="GI:108937128"
                     /note="Derived using Geneious Prime 2020.1.1 'Annotate
                     from Database' based on nucleotide similarity"
                     /label="Pip1 pro-domain fragment CDS"
     CDS             <2525..>2605
                     /gene="pip1"
                     /product="phytophthora-inhibited protease 1"
                     /protein_id="ABG23376.1"
                     /db_xref="GI:108937128"
                     /note="Derived using Geneious Prime 2020.1.1 'Annotate
                     from Database' based on nucleotide similarity"
                     /label="Pip1 fragment 1 CDS"
     CDS             <2606..>2710
                     /gene="pip1"
                     /product="phytophthora-inhibited protease 1"
                     /protein_id="ABG23376.1"
                     /db_xref="GI:108937128"
                     /note="Derived using Geneious Prime 2020.1.1 'Annotate
                     from Database' based on nucleotide similarity"
                     /label="Pip1 fragment 2 CDS"
     CDS             <2711..>2779
                     /gene="Rcr3"
                     /note="required for Cf-2-dependent disease resistance"
                     /product="cysteine protease"
                     /protein_id="AAM19207.1"
                     /db_xref="GI:20334373"
                     /note="Derived using Geneious Prime 2020.1.1 'Annotate
                     from Database' based on nucleotide similarity"
                     /label="Rcr3pim fragment 3 CDS"
     CDS             <2780..>2899
                     /gene="pip1"
                     /product="phytophthora-inhibited protease 1"
                     /protein_id="ABG23376.1"
                     /db_xref="GI:108937128"
                     /note="Derived using Geneious Prime 2020.1.1 'Annotate
                     from Database' based on nucleotide similarity"
                     /label="Pip1 fragment 4 CDS"
     CDS             <2900..>3037
                     /gene="Rcr3"
                     /note="required for Cf-2-dependent disease resistance"
                     /product="cysteine protease"
                     /protein_id="AAM19207.1"
                     /db_xref="GI:20334373"
                     /note="Derived using Geneious Prime 2020.1.1 'Annotate
                     from Database' based on nucleotide similarity"
                     /label="Rcr3pim fragment 5 CDS"
     CDS             <3038..3163
                     /gene="pip1"
                     /product="phytophthora-inhibited protease 1"
                     /protein_id="ABG23376.1"
                     /db_xref="GI:108937128"
                     /note="Derived using Geneious Prime 2020.1.1 'Annotate
                     from Database' based on nucleotide similarity"
                     /label="Pip1 fragment 6 CDS"
ORIGIN      
        1 gacgaaaggg cctcgtgata cgcctatttt tataggttaa tgtcatgata ataatggttt
       61 cttagacgtc aggtggcact tttcggggaa atgtgcgcgg aacccctatt tgtttatttt
      121 tctaaataca ttcaaatatg tatccgctca tgagacaata accctgataa atgcttcaat
      181 aatattgaaa aaggaagagt atgcgctcac gcaactggtc cagaaccttg accgaacgca
      241 gcggtggtaa cggcgcagtg gcggttttca tggcttgtta tgactgtttt tttggggtac
      301 agtctatgcc tcgggcatcc aagcagcaag cgcgttacgc cgtgggtcga tgtttgatgt
      361 tatggagcag caacgatgtt acgcagcagg gcagtcgccc taaaacaaag ttaaacatca
      421 tgagggaagc ggtgatcgcc gaagtatcga ctcaactatc agaggtagtt ggcgtcatcg
      481 agcgccatct cgaaccgacg ttgctggccg tacatttgta cggctccgca gtggatggcg
      541 gcctgaagcc acacagcgat attgatttgc tggttacggt gaccgtaagg cttgatgaaa
      601 caacgcggcg agctttgatc aacgaccttt tggaaacttc ggcttcccct ggagagagcg
      661 agattctccg cgctgtagaa gtcaccattg ttgtgcacga cgacatcatt ccgtggcgtt
      721 atccagctaa gcgcgaactg caatttggag aatggcagcg caatgacatt cttgcaggta
      781 tcttcgagcc agccacgatc gacattgatc tggctatctt gctgacaaaa gcaagagaac
      841 atagcgttgc cttggtaggt ccagcggcgg aggaactctt tgatccggtt cctgaacagg
      901 atctatttga ggcgctaaat gaaaccttaa cgctatggaa ctcgccgccc gactgggctg
      961 gcgatgagcg aaatgtagtg cttacgttgt cccgcatttg gtacagcgca gtaaccggca
     1021 aaatcgcgcc gaaggatgtc gctgccgact gggcaatgga gcgcctgccg gcccagtatc
     1081 agcccgtcat acttgaagct agacaggctt atcttggaca agaagaagat cgcttggcct
     1141 cgcgcgcaga tcagttggaa gaatttgtcc attacgtaaa aggcgagatc accaaggtag
     1201 tcggcaaata actgtcagac caagtttact catatatact ttagattgat ttaaaacttc
     1261 atttttaatt taaaaggatc taggtgaaga tcctttttga taatctcatg accaaaatcc
     1321 cttaacgtga gttttcgttc cactgagcgt cagaccccgt agaaaagatc aaaggatctt
     1381 cttgagatcc tttttttctg cgcgtaatct gctgcttgca aacaaaaaaa ccaccgctac
     1441 cagcggtggt ttgtttgccg gatcaagagc taccaactct ttttccgaag gtaactggct
     1501 tcagcagagc gcagatacca aatactgtcc ttctagtgta gccgtagtta ggccaccact
     1561 tcaagaactc tgtagcaccg cctacatacc tcgctctgct aatcctgtta ccagtggctg
     1621 ctgccagtgg cgataagtcg tgtcttaccg ggttggactc aagacgatag ttaccggata
     1681 aggcgcagcg gtcgggctga acggggggtt cgtgcacaca gcccagcttg gagcgaacga
     1741 cctacaccga actgagatac ctacagcgtg agctatgaga aagcgccacg cttcccgaag
     1801 ggagaaaggc ggacaggtat ccggtaagcg gcagggtcgg aacaggagag cgcacgaggg
     1861 agcttccagg gggaaacgcc tggtatcttt atagtcctgt cgggtttcgc cacctctgac
     1921 ttgagcgtcg atttttgtga tgctcgtcag gggggcggag cctatggaaa aacgccagca
     1981 acgcggcctt tttacggttc ctggcctttt gctggccttt tgctcacatg ttctttcctg
     2041 cgttatcccc tgattctgtg gataaccgta ttaccgcctt tgagtgagct gataccgctc
     2101 gccgcagccg aacgaccgag cgcagcgagt cagtgagcga ggaagcggaa gagcgcccaa
     2161 tacgcaaacc gcctctcccc gcgcgttggc cgattcatta atcactctgt ggtctcaagg
     2221 tcgcaactta aaagaattat ccatgcttga aaggcatgaa aattggatgg ttcatcatgg
     2281 acgtgtatac aaagatgata tagaaaaaga acaccgcttc aagacattca aggaaaacgt
     2341 tgagttcatc gaatctttca acaagaacgg aactcaacgt tataagctag ccgtcaataa
     2401 atatgctgat ctgaccactg aggaattcac aacatcattt atggggctcg acacttcatt
     2461 actatcccag caagaatcaa cagctacaac aacgtccttt aaatatgata gtgtgactga
     2521 agtgccgaat agcatggact ggagaaagag agggagtgtc acaggagtca aggatcaagg
     2581 tgtatgtgga tgttgttggg cattttctgc ggccgcggct atagaaggag catatcaaat
     2641 tgcaaacaac gaactaatct ctctttcaga gcaacaacta ttggattgct ctacgcagaa
     2701 caaaggctgc aacggaggtt taatgacgaa tgcattcgat tttatcatag aaaatggtgg
     2761 aatttcaagg gaatcagact atccttatga agaagctcaa aatgtttgca agaccgaaca
     2821 accagcagca gttactatca atggctacga agtcgtacca tctgacgagt catcgttgtt
     2881 gaaagctgta gtgaatcagc cagtgtccat tggaatagct gctagccaag atttacagtt
     2941 ttacgcggga ggaacttatg acggaaactg tgccgatcaa attaaccatg ctgtaacagc
     3001 gataggatat ggaactgatg aggaaggtca gaaatattgg atagtgaaga attcatgggg
     3061 gagtgattgg ggtgaggaag gatatatgag aattgctaga gatgttggag ttgatggtgg
     3121 ccattgtggc attgcaaagg ttgcgtcgtt ccctactgct tgagctttga gaccacgaag
     3181 tggctcttca gtg
//
