# Supplementary material for: Bioengineering secreted proteases converts divergent Rcr3 orthologs and paralogs into extracellular immune co-receptors
Source: bioRxiv preprint, doi:10.1101/2024.02.14.580413, version 2 (2024-05-23)
Supplement: Dataset S2 [file 580413_file07.zip › S2_Dataset/pJK484.gb]

LOCUS       pJK484                  8847 bp    DNA     circular UNA 29-JAN-2024
DEFINITION  pL2M-P19//2x35S::NtPR1a-rNbRcr3ΔSP^G194N,DPS.
ACCESSION   urn.local...2cs0-ecqffxx
VERSION     urn.local...2cs0-ecqffxx
KEYWORDS    .
SOURCE      
  ORGANISM  .
FEATURES             Location/Qualifiers
     misc_feature    1..2785
                     /note="pVS1ori short"
                     /note="Derived using Geneious Prime 2023.1.2 'Annotate
                     from Database' based on nucleotide similarity"
                     /label="pVS1ori short"
     CDS             193..822
                     /note="StaA; similar to IncC2"
                     /codon_start=1
                     /transl_table=11
                     /product="pVS1 partitioning protein"
                     /protein_id="AAD19678.1"
                     /db_xref="GI:4378781"
                     /note="Derived using Geneious Prime 2023.1.2 'Annotate
                     from Database' based on protein similarity"
                     /label="pVS1 partitioning protein CDS"
     CDS             843..1058
                     /note="ORF3; not required for stable maintenance"
                     /codon_start=1
                     /transl_table=11
                     /product="hypothetical protein"
                     /protein_id="AAD19679.1"
                     /db_xref="GI:4378782"
                     /note="Derived using Geneious Prime 2023.1.2 'Annotate
                     from Database' based on protein similarity"
                     /label="hypothetical protein CDS"
     misc_feature    1089..1101
                     /name="KorB box"
                     /note="KorB box"
                     /note="Derived using Geneious Prime 2023.1.2 'Annotate
                     from Database' based on nucleotide similarity"
                     /label="KorB box"
     CDS             1217..2323
                     /note="RepA"
                     /transl_table=11
                     /product="pVS1 replication protein"
                     /protein_id="AAD19680.1"
                     /db_xref="GI:4378783"
                     /note="Derived using Geneious Prime 2023.1.2 'Annotate
                     from Database' based on protein similarity"
                     /label="pVS1 replication protein CDS"
     rep_origin      2389..2583
                     /note="pVS1 origin of replication"
                     /note="Derived using Geneious Prime 2023.1.2 'Annotate
                     from Database' based on nucleotide similarity"
                     /label="pVS1 origin of replication rep origin"
     misc_feature    2389..2396
                     /note="DnaA box"
                     /note="Derived using Geneious Prime 2023.1.2 'Annotate
                     from Database' based on nucleotide similarity"
                     /label="DnaA box"
     repeat_region   2400..2483
                     /note="21 bp repeats"
                     /rpt_type="direct"
                     /note="Derived using Geneious Prime 2023.1.2 'Annotate
                     from Database' based on nucleotide similarity"
                     /label="21 bp repeats repeat region"
     misc_feature    2484..2575
                     /note="AT-rich region"
                     /note="Derived using Geneious Prime 2023.1.2 'Annotate
                     from Database' based on nucleotide similarity"
                     /label="AT-rich region"
     misc_feature    2576..2583
                     /note="DnaA box"
                     /note="Derived using Geneious Prime 2023.1.2 'Annotate
                     from Database' based on nucleotide similarity"
                     /label="DnaA box"
     promoter        2791..2895
                     /gene="bla"
                     /note="AmpR promoter"
                     /note="Derived using Geneious Prime 2023.1.2 'Annotate
                     from Database' based on nucleotide similarity"
                     /label="bla promoter"
     CDS             2896..3690
                     /gene="aphA"
                     /function="kanamycin resistance"
                     /codon_start=1
                     /transl_table=11
                     /product="aminoglycoside 3'-phosphotransferase"
                     /protein_id="ADZ30886.1"
                     /db_xref="GI:325559604"
                     /note="Derived using Geneious Prime 2023.1.2 'Annotate
                     from Database' based on protein similarity"
                     /label="aphA CDS"
     terminator      3691..3838
                     /Note="Beta-lactamase TEM terminator"
                     /note="Derived using Geneious Prime 2023.1.2 'Annotate
                     from Database' based on nucleotide similarity"
                     /label="bla terminator"
     terminator      complement(3840..3878)
                     /name="Tndr"
                     /note="rho independent terminator"
                     /note="Derived using Geneious Prime 2023.1.2 'Annotate
                     from Database' based on nucleotide similarity"
                     /label="Tndr"
     rep_origin      3881..4449
                     /direction="RIGHT"
                     /note="high-copy-number ColE1/pMB1/pBR322/pUC origin of 
                     replication; ori"
                     /note="Derived using Geneious Prime 2023.1.2 'Annotate
                     from Database' based on nucleotide similarity"
                     /label="ori rep origin"
     misc_RNA        3897..4449
                     /name="RNA-II"
                     /note="Derived using Geneious Prime 2023.1.2 'Annotate
                     from Database' based on nucleotide similarity"
                     /label="RNA-II"
     terminator      complement(3898..3931)
                     /name="Tndr"
                     /note="rho independent terminator"
                     /note="Derived using Geneious Prime 2023.1.2 'Annotate
                     from Database' based on nucleotide similarity"
                     /label="Tndr"
     misc_RNA        complement(3900..4007)
                     /name="RNA-I"
                     /note="Derived using Geneious Prime 2023.1.2 'Annotate
                     from Database' based on nucleotide similarity"
                     /label="RNA-I"
     misc_feature    4516..4662
                     /note="LB; left border. Identical to sequence near
                     agrocinopine synthase on Agrobacterium tumefaciens strain
                     1D1460 plasmid pTi1D1460 (CP032929 nucleotides 161,573 -
                     161,719). "
                     /note="Derived using Geneious Prime 2023.1.2 'Annotate
                     from Database' based on nucleotide similarity"
                     /label="LB; left border"
     misc_feature    4585..4609
                     /note="T-DNA left border sequence (Thole et al., (2007)
                     Plant Physiol 145:1211-1219)"
                     /note="Derived using Geneious Prime 2023.1.2 'Annotate
                     from Database' based on nucleotide similarity"
                     /label="misc"
     terminator      complement(4701..5408)
                     /note="OCS terminator"
                     /note="octopine synthase terminator"
                     /note="Derived using Geneious Prime 2023.1.2 'Annotate
                     from Database' based on nucleotide similarity"
                     /label="OCS terminator"
     CDS             complement(5416..5934)
                     /gene="p19"
                     /note="Tombusvirus RNA silencing suppressor 19 kDa
                     protein; similar to CAC01277.1; characterized in PubMed ID
                     18944038"
                     /codon_start=1
                     /transl_table=11
                     /product="RNA silencing suppressor 19 kDa protein"
                     /protein_id="AIN46664.1"
                     /db_xref="GI:684152027"
                     /note="Derived using Geneious Prime 2023.1.2 'Annotate
                     from Database' based on protein similarity"
                     /label="p19 CDS"
     promoter        complement(5939..6319)
                     /note="mas1'-2' mannopine synthase promoter; mas2' drives
                     MCS2 ORF; mas1' truncated by 96 nt; enhancer elements,
                     TATA box, and start codon missing"
                     /note="Derived using Geneious Prime 2023.1.2 'Annotate
                     from Database' based on nucleotide similarity"
                     /label="truncated MAS promoter"
     promoter        6359..7102
                     /note="Double CaMV 35S"
                     /note="Derived using Geneious Prime 2023.1.2 'Annotate
                     from Database' based on nucleotide similarity"
                     /label="2x35S pro (Plant Parts Kit)"
     misc_feature    7135..7189
                     /note="TMV Omega; translational enhancer from the tobacco
                     mosaic virus 5'-leader sequence (Gallie et al., 1988)"
                     /note="Derived using Geneious Prime 2023.1.2 'Annotate
                     from Database' based on nucleotide similarity"
                     /label="TMV Omega (Plant parts kit)"
     sig_peptide     7197..7286
                     /peptide="MGFVLFSQLPSFLLVSTLLLFLVISHSCRA"
                     /note="Derived using Geneious Prime 2023.1.2 'Annotate
                     from Database' based on protein similarity"
                     /label="signal peptide"
     CDS             7197..7286
                     /codon_start=1
                     /transl_table=1
                     /note="Nicotiana tabacum PR1a signal peptide (AA 1 to 30)"
                     /note="Derived using Geneious Prime 2023.1.2 'Annotate
                     from Database' based on protein similarity"
                     /label="NtPR1a SP CDS"
     CDS             join(7287,7477..7484)
                     /label="linker CDS"
     intron          7288..7476
                     /Note="Portable intron (PIV2 aka IV2)"
                     /note="Derived using Geneious Prime 2023.1.2 'Annotate
                     from Database' based on nucleotide similarity"
                     /label="PIV2"
     CDS             <7482..8435
                     /label="rNbRCR3^G194N,DPS CDS"
     Mutation        7980..7982
                     /site_type="mutagenized"
                     /label="G>N"
     Mutation        8382..8390
                     /created_by="jkourelis"
                     /label="X"
     terminator      8440..8643
                     /note="CaMV poly(A) signal; cauliflower mosaic virus
                     polyadenylation signal"
                     /note="Plant parts kit"
                     /note="Derived using Geneious Prime 2023.1.2 'Annotate
                     from Database' based on nucleotide similarity"
                     /label="35S terminator"
     misc_feature    complement(8689..8843)
                     /note="RB; Right border. Identical to sequence near
                     D-nopaline dehydrogenase on Agrobacterium tumefaciens
                     strain 1D1460 plasmid pTi1D1460 (CP032929 nucleotides
                     186,435 - 186,589). "
                     /note="Derived using Geneious Prime 2023.1.2 'Annotate
                     from Database' based on nucleotide similarity"
                     /label="RB"
     misc_feature    8707..8731
                     /note="T-DNA right border sequence (Thole et al., (2007)
                     Plant Physiol 145:1211-1219)"
                     /note="Derived using Geneious Prime 2023.1.2 'Annotate
                     from Database' based on nucleotide similarity"
                     /label="misc"
ORIGIN      
        1 cgtgcggctg catgaaatcc tggccggttt gtctgatgcc aagctggcgg cctggccggc
       61 cagcttggcc gctgaagaaa ccgagcgccg ccgtctaaaa aggtgatgtg tatttgagta
      121 aaacagcttg cgtcatgcgg tcgctgcgta tatgatgcga tgagtaaata aacaaatacg
      181 caaggggaac gcatgaaggt tatcgctgta cttaaccaga aaggcgggtc aggcaagacg
      241 accatcgcaa cccatctagc ccgcgccctg caactcgccg gggccgatgt tctgttagtc
      301 gattccgatc cccagggcag tgcccgcgat tgggcggccg tgcgggaaga tcaaccgcta
      361 accgttgtcg gcatcgaccg cccgacgatt gaccgcgacg tgaaggccat cggccggcgc
      421 gacttcgtag tgatcgacgg agcgccccag gcggcggact tggctgtgtc cgcgatcaag
      481 gcagccgact tcgtgctgat tccggtgcag ccaagccctt acgacatatg ggccaccgcc
      541 gacctggtgg agctggttaa gcagcgcatt gaggtcacgg atggaaggct acaagcggcc
      601 tttgtcgtgt cgcgggcgat caaaggcacg cgcatcggcg gtgaggttgc cgaggcgctg
      661 gccgggtacg agctgcccat tcttgagtcc cgtatcacgc agcgcgtgag ctacccaggc
      721 actgccgccg ccggcacaac cgttcttgaa tcagaacccg agggcgacgc tgcccgcgag
      781 gtccaggcgc tggccgctga aattaaatca aaactcattt gagttaatga ggtaaagaga
      841 aaatgagcaa aagcacaaac acgctaagtg ccggccgtcc gagcgcacgc agcagcaagg
      901 ctgcaacgtt ggccagcctg gcagacacgc cagccatgaa gcgggtcaac tttcagttgc
      961 cggcggagga tcacaccaag ctgaagatgt acgcggtacg ccaaggcaag accattaccg
     1021 agctgctatc tgaatacatc gcgcagctac cagagtaaat gagcaaatga ataaatgagt
     1081 agatgaattt tagcggctaa aggaggcggc atggaaaatc aagaacaacc aggcaccgac
     1141 gccgtggaat gccccatgtg tggaggaacg ggcggttggc caggcgtaag cggctgggtt
     1201 gtctgccggc cctgcaatgg cactggaacc cccaagcccg aggaatcggc gtgacggtcg
     1261 caaaccatcc ggcccggtac aaatcggcgc ggcgctgggt gatgacctgg tggagaagtt
     1321 gaaggccgcg caggccgccc agcggcaacg catcgaggca gaagcacgcc ccggtgaatc
     1381 gtggcaagcg gccgctgatc gaatccgcaa agaatcccgg caaccgccgg cagccggtgc
     1441 gccgtcgatt aggaagccgc ccaagggcga cgagcaacca gattttttcg ttccgatgct
     1501 ctatgacgtg ggcacccgcg atagtcgcag catcatggac gtggccgttt tccgtctgtc
     1561 gaagcgtgac cgacgagctg gcgaggtgat ccgctacgag cttccagacg ggcacgtaga
     1621 ggtttccgca gggccggccg gcatggccag tgtgtgggat tacgacctgg tactgatggc
     1681 ggtttcccat ctaaccgaat ccatgaaccg ataccgggaa gggaagggag acaagcccgg
     1741 ccgcgtgttc cgtccacacg ttgcggacgt actcaagttc tgccggcgag ccgatggcgg
     1801 aaagcagaaa gacgacctgg tagaaacctg cattcggtta aacaccacgc acgttgccat
     1861 gcagcgtacg aagaaggcca agaacggccg cctggtgacg gtatccgagg gtgaagcctt
     1921 gattagccgc tacaagatcg taaagagcga aaccgggcgg ccggagtaca tcgagatcga
     1981 gctagctgat tggatgtacc gcgagatcac agaaggcaag aacccggacg tgctgacggt
     2041 tcaccccgat tactttttga tcgatcccgg catcggccgt tttctctacc gcctggcacg
     2101 ccgcgccgca ggcaaggcag aagccagatg gttgttcaag acgatctacg aacgcagtgg
     2161 cagcgccgga gagttcaaga agttctgttt caccgtgcgc aagctgatcg ggtcaaatga
     2221 cctgccggag tacgatttga aggaggaggc ggggcaggct ggcccgatcc tagtcatgcg
     2281 ctaccgcaac ctgatcgagg gcgaagcatc cgccggttcc taatgtacgg agcagatgct
     2341 agggcaaatt gccctagcag gggaaaaagg tcgaaaaagc ttctttcctg tggatagcac
     2401 gtacattggg aacccaaagc cgtacattgg gaaccggaac ccgtacattg ggaacccaaa
     2461 gccgtacatt gggaaccggt cacacatgta agtgactgat ataaaagaga aaaaaggcga
     2521 tttttccgcc taaaactctt taaaacttat taaaactctt aaaacccgcc tggcctgtgc
     2581 ataactgtct ggccagcgca cagccgaaca gctgcaaaaa gcgcctaccc ttcggtcgct
     2641 gcgctcccta cgccccgccg cttcgcgtcg gcctatcgcg gccgctggcc gctcaaaaat
     2701 ggctggccta cggccaggca atctaccagg gcgcggacaa gccgcgccgt cgccactcga
     2761 ccgccggcgc ccacatcaag gctccgagtg cgcggaaccc ctatttgttt atttttctaa
     2821 atacattcaa atatgtatcc gctcatgaga caataaccct gataaatgct tcaataatat
     2881 tgaaaaagga agagtatggc taaaatgaga atatcaccgg aattgaaaaa actgatcgaa
     2941 aaataccgct gcgtaaaaga tacggaagga atgtctcctg ctaaggtata taagctggtg
     3001 ggagaaaatg aaaacctata tttaaaaatg acggacagcc ggtataaagg gaccacctat
     3061 gatgtggaac gggaaaagga catgatgcta tggctggaag gaaagctgcc tgttccaaag
     3121 gtcctgcact ttgaacggca tgatggctgg agcaatctgc tcatgagtga ggccgatggc
     3181 gtcctttgct cggaagagta tgaagatgaa caaagccctg aaaagattat cgagctgtat
     3241 gcggagtgca tcaggctctt tcactccatc gacatatcgg attgtcccta tacgaatagc
     3301 ttagacagcc gcttagccga attggattac ttactgaata acgatctggc cgatgtggat
     3361 tgcgaaaact gggaagagga cactccattt aaagatccgc gcgagctgta tgatttttta
     3421 aagacggaaa agcccgaaga ggaacttgtc ttttcccacg gcgacctggg agacagcaac
     3481 atctttgtga aagatggcaa agtaagtggc tttattgatc ttgggagaag cggcagggcg
     3541 gacaagtggt atgacattgc cttctgcgtc cggtcgctca gggaggatat cggggaagaa
     3601 cagtatgtcg agctattttt tgacttactg gggatcaagc ctgattggga gaaaataaaa
     3661 tattatattt tactggatga attgttttag ctgtcagacc aagtttactc atatatactt
     3721 tagattgatt taaaacttca tttttaattt aaaaggatct aggtgaagat cctttttgat
     3781 aatctcatga ccaaaatccc ttaacgtgag ttttcgttcc actgagcgtc agaccccgta
     3841 gaaaagatca aaggatcttc ttgagatcct ttttttctgc gcgtaatctg ctgcttgcaa
     3901 acaaaaaaac caccgctacc agcggtggtt tgtttgccgg atcaagagct accaactctt
     3961 tttccgaagg taactggctt cagcagagcg cagataccaa atactgttct tctagtgtag
     4021 ccgtagttag gccaccactt caagaactct gtagcaccgc ctacatacct cgctctgcta
     4081 atcctgttac cagtggctgc tgccagtggc gataagtcgt gtcttaccgg gttggactca
     4141 agacgatagt taccggataa ggcgcagcgg tcgggctgaa cggggggttc gtgcacacag
     4201 cccagcttgg agcgaacgac ctacaccgaa ctgagatacc tacagcgtga gctatgagaa
     4261 agcgccacgc ttcccgaagg gagaaaggcg gacaggtatc cggtaagcgg cagggtcgga
     4321 acaggagagc gcacgaggga gcttccaggg ggaaacgcct ggtatcttta tagtcctgtc
     4381 gggtttcgcc acctctgact tgagcgtcga tttttgtgat gctcgtcagg ggggcggagc
     4441 ctatggaaaa acgccagcaa cgcggccttt ttacggttcc tgctcggatc tgttggaccg
     4501 gacagtagtc atggttgatg ggctgcctgt atcgagtggt gattttgtgc cgagctgccg
     4561 gtcggggagc tgttggctgg ctggtggcag gatatattgt ggtgtaaaca aattgacgct
     4621 tagacaactt aataacacat tgcggacgtt tttaatgtac tggggttgaa cactctgtgc
     4681 cgaattcgga tccagcggtc ctgctgagcc tcgacatgtt gtcgcaaaat tcgccctgga
     4741 cccgcccaac gatttgtcgt cactgtcaag gtttgacctg cacttcattt ggggcccaca
     4801 tacaccaaaa aaatgctgca taattctcgg ggcagcaagt cggttacccg gccgccgtgc
     4861 tggaccgggt tgaatggtgc ccgtaacttt cggtagagcg gacggccaat actcaacttc
     4921 aaggaatctc acccatgcgc gccggcgggg aaccggagtt cccttcagtg agcgttatta
     4981 gttcgccgct cggtgtgtcg tagatactag cccctggggc acttttgaaa tttgaataag
     5041 atttatgtaa tcagtctttt aggtttgacc ggttctgccg ctttttttaa aattggattt
     5101 gtaataataa aacgcaattg tttgttattg tggcgctcta tcatagatgt cgctataaac
     5161 ctattcagca caatatattg ttttcatttt aatattgtac atataagtag tagggtacaa
     5221 tcagtaaatt gaacggagaa tattattcat aaaaatacga tagtaacggg tgatatattc
     5281 attagaatga accgaaaccg gcggtaagga tctgagctac acatgctcag gttttttaca
     5341 acgtgcacaa cagaattgaa agcaaatatc atgcgatcat aggcttctcg catatctcat
     5401 taaagcagga caagcttact cgctttcttt ttcgaaagtt tgagtacctt cagggcatcc
     5461 tcttgataca ttactttcca cttcgattgg ggcaagctgt agcagttctt gcttagaccg
     5521 aattgccatc tcacagagat gctgaagagt tcgcgaccct ccagaaacgg tgatactaac
     5581 tcctcgaaac cgaatactat aggtacatcc gatctggtcg aaaccgaaaa atcgagatgc
     5641 tgcatagtta accgaatctc ccgtccaaga tccaaggact ctgtgcagtg aagcttccgt
     5701 cctgtcgtat ctgagatatc tcttaaatac aactttcccg aaaccccagc tttccttgaa
     5761 accaagggga ttatcttgat tcgaattcgt ctcatcgtta tgtagccgcc actcagtcca
     5821 actcggactt tcgtcaggaa gtttgaaggg agaagtggta cctcctgatc ctccatccca
     5881 acgttcactg ttagcttgtt ccctagcgtc gtttccttgt atagctcgtt ccatcattcg
     5941 atttggtgta tcgagattgg ttatgaaatt cagatgctag tgtaatgtat tggtaatttg
     6001 ggaagatata ataggaagca aggctattta tccatttctg aaaaggcgaa atggcgtcac
     6061 cgcgagcgtc acgcgcattc cgttcttgct gtaaagcgtt gtttggtaca cttttgacta
     6121 gcgaggcttg gcgtgtcagc gtatctattc aaaagtcgtt aatggctgcg gatcaagaaa
     6181 aagttggaat agaaacagaa tacccgcgaa attcaggccc ggttgccatg tcctacacgc
     6241 cgaaataaac gaccaaatta gtagaaaaat aaaaactgac taggatactt acgtcacgtc
     6301 ttgcgcactg atttgaaaaa tctcaatata aactccgcaa gaattcaagc ttggaggtca
     6361 acatggtgga gcacgacact ctggtctact ccaaaaatgt caaagataca gtctcagaag
     6421 atcaaagggc tattgagact tttcaacaaa ggataatttc gggaaacctc ctcggattcc
     6481 attgcccagc tatctgtcac ttcatcgaaa ggacagtaga aaaggaaggt ggctcctaca
     6541 aatgccatca ttgcgataaa ggaaaggcta tcattcaaga tctctctgcc gacagtggtc
     6601 ccaaagatgg acccccaccc acgaggagca tcgtggaaaa agaagaggtt ccaaccacgt
     6661 ctacaaagca agtggattga tgtgataaca tggtggagca cgacactctg gtctactcca
     6721 aaaatgtcaa agatacagtc tcagaagatc aaagggctat tgagactttt caacaaagga
     6781 taatttcggg aaacctcctc ggattccatt gcccagctat ctgtcacttc atcgaaagga
     6841 cagtagaaaa ggaaggtggc tcctacaaat gccatcattg cgataaagga aaggctatca
     6901 ttcaagatct ctctgccgac agtggtccca aagatggacc cccacccacg aggagcatcg
     6961 tggaaaaaga agaggttcca accacgtcta caaagcaagt ggattgatgt gacatctcca
     7021 ctgacgtaag ggatgacgca caatcccact atccttcgca agacccttcc tctatataag
     7081 gaagttcatt tcatttggag aggacacgct cgagtataag agctcatttt tacaacaatt
     7141 accaacaaca acaaacaaca aacaacatta caattacatt tacaattatc gatacaatgg
     7201 gatttgttct cttttcacaa ttgccttcat ttcttcttgt ctctacactt ctcttattcc
     7261 tagtaatatc ccactcttgc cgtgcaggta agtttctgct tctacctttg atatatatat
     7321 aataattatc attaattagt agtaatataa tatttcaaat atttttttca aaataaaaga
     7381 atgtagtata tagcaattgc ttttctgtag tttataagtg tgtatatttt aatttataac
     7441 ttttctaata tatgaccaaa atttgttgat gtgcaggagg tcgcaacctg cagccagctg
     7501 aattgtctgt gtctgagaga cacgagctgt ggatggcacg tcatggacga gtttacaagg
     7561 atgaagcaga aaaaggaaaa cgactcatga tatttaaaga aaacatgcaa ttcattgagt
     7621 caatcaatag ggcagggaat atgtcttata agttgggcat caatgaattt gccgatatta
     7681 cttcagacga gttttttgcc aggtacactg gattaaacaa tatgccttca cacccgtcac
     7741 cttctccaac gtcgtcgatg gaattcaaga ttaatgatct aaatgacgac atgccgtcta
     7801 acttggattg gagagagaaa ggagctgtca ctgcagtgaa gtatcaaggt cactgtggat
     7861 gttgctgggc attctctgcg gttggagcac tagaaggagc ataccaaatt gcaacacgcc
     7921 aaaaggtgga actttctgag caagaacttc tcgattgcac caccaataac tatggctgca
     7981 atggaggatt gatgaccaat gcatttgagt tcatcataga aaatggtgga atttccactg
     8041 aatcagacta cccttacgaa acgcaacaag acacatgcag aagccaagag gtcacaccag
     8101 cagttacgat aagtagctat caagttgtgc ctgaaagtga agcagcatta ttgcaagccg
     8161 taactcaaca accagtgtca attggaattt ctactagcca agagttccaa ttctaccaag
     8221 gaggaactta tcatggaagt tgcgcagagc gaattaacca tgctgttaca gcaataggat
     8281 atggaactga tgaacaaggt caaaattatt ggttattgaa gaattcatgg ggaacatctt
     8341 ggggtgagaa tggattcatg agaattataa ggggtactgg agatccttca ggtcattgtg
     8401 acatcaccaa gttgtcctct tatccaatca tttaagcttc tctagctaga gtcgatcgac
     8461 aagctcgagt ttctccataa taatgtgtga gtagttccca gataagggaa ttagggttcc
     8521 tatagggttt cgctcatgtg ttgagcatat aagaaaccct tagtatgtat ttgtatttgt
     8581 aaaatacttc tatcaataaa atttctaatt cctaaaacca aaatccagta ctaaaatcca
     8641 gatcgctact agaggatgca catgtgaccg agggacacga agtgatccgt ttaaactatc
     8701 agtgtttgac aggatatatt ggcgggtaaa cctaagagaa aagagcgttt attagaataa
     8761 tcggatattt aaaagggcgt gaaaaggttt atccgttcgt ccatttgtat gtgcatgcca
     8821 accacagggt tcccctcggg agtcagc
//
