# Supplementary material for: Bioengineering secreted proteases converts divergent Rcr3 orthologs and paralogs into extracellular immune co-receptors
Source: bioRxiv preprint, doi:10.1101/2024.02.14.580413, version 2 (2024-05-23)
Supplement: Dataset S2 [file 580413_file07.zip › S2_Dataset/pJK049-040.gb]

LOCUS       pJK049-040              3205 bp    DNA     circular UNA 29-JAN-2024
DEFINITION  pL0M-nsCDS1-P0R1P2P3R4R5R6.
ACCESSION   urn.local...2cv0-ecqffyf
VERSION     urn.local...2cv0-ecqffyf
KEYWORDS    .
SOURCE      
  ORGANISM  .
FEATURES             Location/Qualifiers
     terminator      1..95
                     /Note="recombinase family protein terminator"
                     /note="Derived using Geneious Prime 2023.2.1 'Annotate
                     from Database' based on nucleotide similarity"
                     /label="recombinase family protein terminator"
     promoter        96..200
                     /gene="bla"
                     /note="AmpR promoter"
                     /note="Derived using Geneious Prime 2020.1.1 'Annotate
                     from Database' based on nucleotide similarity"
                     /label="bla promoter"
     CDS             201..1208
                     /name="aadA CDS"
                     /gene="aadA"
                     /product="ANT(3'')-Ia family aminoglycoside
                     nucleotidyltransferase AadA1"
                     /note="confers resistance against aminoglycosides
                     (PF01909)"
                     /transl_table=11
                     /note="Derived using Geneious Prime 2020.1.1 'Annotate
                     from Database' based on protein similarity"
                     /label="aadA CDS"
     promoter        complement(301..329)
                     /gene="intI1"
                     /note="Derived using Geneious Prime 2020.1.1 'Annotate
                     from Database' based on nucleotide similarity"
                     /label="int1 promoter"
     terminator      1212..1359
                     /Note="Beta-lactamase TEM terminator"
                     /note="Derived using Geneious Prime 2023.2.1 'Annotate
                     from Database' based on nucleotide similarity"
                     /label="bla terminator"
     terminator      complement(1361..1399)
                     /name="Tndr"
                     /note="rho independent terminator"
                     /note="Derived using Geneious Prime 2020.1.1 'Annotate
                     from Database' based on nucleotide similarity"
                     /label="Tndr"
     rep_origin      1402..1970
                     /direction="RIGHT"
                     /note="high-copy-number ColE1/pMB1/pBR322/pUC origin of 
                     replication; ori"
                     /note="Derived using Geneious Prime 2020.1.1 'Annotate
                     from Database' based on nucleotide similarity"
                     /label="ori rep origin"
     misc_RNA        1418..1970
                     /name="RNA-II"
                     /note="Derived using Geneious Prime 2020.1.1 'Annotate
                     from Database' based on nucleotide similarity"
                     /label="RNA-II"
     terminator      complement(1419..1452)
                     /name="Tndr"
                     /note="rho independent terminator"
                     /note="Derived using Geneious Prime 2020.1.1 'Annotate
                     from Database' based on nucleotide similarity"
                     /label="Tndr"
     misc_RNA        complement(1421..1528)
                     /name="RNA-I"
                     /note="Derived using Geneious Prime 2020.1.1 'Annotate
                     from Database' based on nucleotide similarity"
                     /label="RNA-I"
     regulatory      1781..2159
                     /regulatory_class="other"
                     /note="ColE1 ori"
                     /note="Derived using Geneious Prime 2020.1.1 'Annotate
                     from Database' based on nucleotide similarity"
                     /label="ColE1 ori regulatory"
     misc_feature    2057..2064
                     /note="DnaA box"
                     /note="Derived using Geneious Prime 2023.2.1 'Annotate
                     from Database' based on nucleotide similarity"
                     /label="DnaA box"
     misc_feature    2090..2153
                     /name="L-strand Y effector site"
                     /note="L-strand Y effector site"
                     /note="Derived using Geneious Prime 2020.1.1 'Annotate
                     from Database' based on nucleotide similarity"
                     /label="L-strand Y effector site"
     CDS             <2222..>2524
                     /gene="pip1"
                     /product="phytophthora-inhibited protease 1"
                     /protein_id="ABG23376.1"
                     /db_xref="GI:108937128"
                     /note="Derived using Geneious Prime 2020.1.1 'Annotate
                     from Database' based on nucleotide similarity"
                     /label="Pip1 pro-domain fragment CDS"
     CDS             <2525..>2605
                     /gene="Rcr3"
                     /note="required for Cf-2-dependent disease resistance"
                     /product="cysteine protease"
                     /protein_id="AAM19207.1"
                     /db_xref="GI:20334373"
                     /note="Derived using Geneious Prime 2020.1.1 'Annotate
                     from Database' based on nucleotide similarity"
                     /label="Rcr3pim fragment 1 CDS"
     CDS             <2606..>2710
                     /gene="pip1"
                     /product="phytophthora-inhibited protease 1"
                     /protein_id="ABG23376.1"
                     /db_xref="GI:108937128"
                     /note="Derived using Geneious Prime 2020.1.1 'Annotate
                     from Database' based on nucleotide similarity"
                     /label="Pip1 fragment 2 CDS"
     CDS             <2711..>2785
                     /gene="pip1"
                     /product="phytophthora-inhibited protease 1"
                     /protein_id="ABG23376.1"
                     /db_xref="GI:108937128"
                     /note="Derived using Geneious Prime 2020.1.1 'Annotate
                     from Database' based on nucleotide similarity"
                     /label="Pip1 fragment 3 CDS"
     CDS             <2786..>2908
                     /gene="Rcr3"
                     /note="required for Cf-2-dependent disease resistance"
                     /product="cysteine protease"
                     /protein_id="AAM19207.1"
                     /db_xref="GI:20334373"
                     /note="Derived using Geneious Prime 2020.1.1 'Annotate
                     from Database' based on nucleotide similarity"
                     /label="Rcr3pim fragment 4 CDS"
     CDS             <2909..>3046
                     /gene="Rcr3"
                     /note="required for Cf-2-dependent disease resistance"
                     /product="cysteine protease"
                     /protein_id="AAM19207.1"
                     /db_xref="GI:20334373"
                     /note="Derived using Geneious Prime 2020.1.1 'Annotate
                     from Database' based on nucleotide similarity"
                     /label="Rcr3pim fragment 5 CDS"
     CDS             <3047..3175
                     /gene="Rcr3"
                     /note="required for Cf-2-dependent disease resistance"
                     /product="cysteine protease"
                     /protein_id="AAM19207.1"
                     /db_xref="GI:20334373"
                     /note="Derived using Geneious Prime 2020.1.1 'Annotate
                     from Database' based on nucleotide similarity"
                     /label="Rcr3pim fragment 6 CDS"
ORIGIN      
        1 gacgaaaggg cctcgtgata cgcctatttt tataggttaa tgtcatgata ataatggttt
       61 cttagacgtc aggtggcact tttcggggaa atgtgcgcgg aacccctatt tgtttatttt
      121 tctaaataca ttcaaatatg tatccgctca tgagacaata accctgataa atgcttcaat
      181 aatattgaaa aaggaagagt atgcgctcac gcaactggtc cagaaccttg accgaacgca
      241 gcggtggtaa cggcgcagtg gcggttttca tggcttgtta tgactgtttt tttggggtac
      301 agtctatgcc tcgggcatcc aagcagcaag cgcgttacgc cgtgggtcga tgtttgatgt
      361 tatggagcag caacgatgtt acgcagcagg gcagtcgccc taaaacaaag ttaaacatca
      421 tgagggaagc ggtgatcgcc gaagtatcga ctcaactatc agaggtagtt ggcgtcatcg
      481 agcgccatct cgaaccgacg ttgctggccg tacatttgta cggctccgca gtggatggcg
      541 gcctgaagcc acacagcgat attgatttgc tggttacggt gaccgtaagg cttgatgaaa
      601 caacgcggcg agctttgatc aacgaccttt tggaaacttc ggcttcccct ggagagagcg
      661 agattctccg cgctgtagaa gtcaccattg ttgtgcacga cgacatcatt ccgtggcgtt
      721 atccagctaa gcgcgaactg caatttggag aatggcagcg caatgacatt cttgcaggta
      781 tcttcgagcc agccacgatc gacattgatc tggctatctt gctgacaaaa gcaagagaac
      841 atagcgttgc cttggtaggt ccagcggcgg aggaactctt tgatccggtt cctgaacagg
      901 atctatttga ggcgctaaat gaaaccttaa cgctatggaa ctcgccgccc gactgggctg
      961 gcgatgagcg aaatgtagtg cttacgttgt cccgcatttg gtacagcgca gtaaccggca
     1021 aaatcgcgcc gaaggatgtc gctgccgact gggcaatgga gcgcctgccg gcccagtatc
     1081 agcccgtcat acttgaagct agacaggctt atcttggaca agaagaagat cgcttggcct
     1141 cgcgcgcaga tcagttggaa gaatttgtcc attacgtaaa aggcgagatc accaaggtag
     1201 tcggcaaata actgtcagac caagtttact catatatact ttagattgat ttaaaacttc
     1261 atttttaatt taaaaggatc taggtgaaga tcctttttga taatctcatg accaaaatcc
     1321 cttaacgtga gttttcgttc cactgagcgt cagaccccgt agaaaagatc aaaggatctt
     1381 cttgagatcc tttttttctg cgcgtaatct gctgcttgca aacaaaaaaa ccaccgctac
     1441 cagcggtggt ttgtttgccg gatcaagagc taccaactct ttttccgaag gtaactggct
     1501 tcagcagagc gcagatacca aatactgtcc ttctagtgta gccgtagtta ggccaccact
     1561 tcaagaactc tgtagcaccg cctacatacc tcgctctgct aatcctgtta ccagtggctg
     1621 ctgccagtgg cgataagtcg tgtcttaccg ggttggactc aagacgatag ttaccggata
     1681 aggcgcagcg gtcgggctga acggggggtt cgtgcacaca gcccagcttg gagcgaacga
     1741 cctacaccga actgagatac ctacagcgtg agctatgaga aagcgccacg cttcccgaag
     1801 ggagaaaggc ggacaggtat ccggtaagcg gcagggtcgg aacaggagag cgcacgaggg
     1861 agcttccagg gggaaacgcc tggtatcttt atagtcctgt cgggtttcgc cacctctgac
     1921 ttgagcgtcg atttttgtga tgctcgtcag gggggcggag cctatggaaa aacgccagca
     1981 acgcggcctt tttacggttc ctggcctttt gctggccttt tgctcacatg ttctttcctg
     2041 cgttatcccc tgattctgtg gataaccgta ttaccgcctt tgagtgagct gataccgctc
     2101 gccgcagccg aacgaccgag cgcagcgagt cagtgagcga ggaagcggaa gagcgcccaa
     2161 tacgcaaacc gcctctcccc gcgcgttggc cgattcatta atcactctgt ggtctcaagg
     2221 tcgcaactta aaagaattat ccatgcttga aaggcatgaa aattggatgg ttcatcatgg
     2281 acgtgtatac aaagatgata tagaaaaaga acaccgcttc aagacattca aggaaaacgt
     2341 tgagttcatc gaatctttca acaagaacgg aactcaacgt tataagctag ccgtcaataa
     2401 atatgctgat ctgaccactg aggaattcac aacatcattt atggggctcg acacttcatt
     2461 actatcccag caagaatcaa cagctacaac aacgtccttt aaatatgata gtgtgactga
     2521 agtgccgtct aacttggact ggagagagtc tggggctgtc actcaagtga aacatcaagg
     2581 tcgatgtgga tgttgctggg cgttttctgc ggccgcggct atagaaggag catatcaaat
     2641 tgcaaacaac gaactaatct ctctttcaga gcaacaacta ttggattgct ctacgcagaa
     2701 caaaggctgc gagggcggac taatgactgt cgcttacgac ttcttacttc agaacaatgg
     2761 cgggggcatt accacagaga ctaactatga atacctaggt gaacagtaca catgcagaag
     2821 ccgagagaaa acagcagcag tgcaaataag tagttataaa gtcgtgcctg aaggtgaaac
     2881 atcactatta caagccgtaa ctaaacagcc agtgtccatt ggaatagctg ctagccaaga
     2941 tttacagttt tacgcgggag gaacttatga cggaaactgt gccgatcaaa ttaaccatgc
     3001 tgtaacagcg ataggatatg gaactgatga ggaaggtcag aaatattggt tgttgaagaa
     3061 ttcatgggga acaagttggg gcgagaatgg gtttatgaaa attataagag attctgggga
     3121 tccttcaggt ctttgtgata tcgcaaagat gtcatcttat ccaaacatag catgagcttt
     3181 gagaccacga agtggctctt cagtg
//
