# Supplementary material for: Bioengineering secreted proteases converts divergent Rcr3 orthologs and paralogs into extracellular immune co-receptors
Source: bioRxiv preprint, doi:10.1101/2024.02.14.580413, version 2 (2024-05-23)
Supplement: Dataset S2 [file 580413_file07.zip › S2_Dataset/pJK049-025.gb]

LOCUS       pJK049-025              3196 bp    DNA     circular UNA 29-JAN-2024
DEFINITION  pL0M-nsCDS1-P0P1R2R3P4P5P6.
ACCESSION   urn.local...2cvv-ecqffyk
VERSION     urn.local...2cvv-ecqffyk
KEYWORDS    .
SOURCE      
  ORGANISM  .
FEATURES             Location/Qualifiers
     terminator      1..95
                     /Note="recombinase family protein terminator"
                     /note="Derived using Geneious Prime 2023.2.1 'Annotate
                     from Database' based on nucleotide similarity"
                     /label="recombinase family protein terminator"
     promoter        96..200
                     /gene="bla"
                     /note="AmpR promoter"
                     /note="Derived using Geneious Prime 2020.1.1 'Annotate
                     from Database' based on nucleotide similarity"
                     /label="bla promoter"
     CDS             201..1208
                     /name="aadA CDS"
                     /gene="aadA"
                     /product="ANT(3'')-Ia family aminoglycoside
                     nucleotidyltransferase AadA1"
                     /note="confers resistance against aminoglycosides
                     (PF01909)"
                     /transl_table=11
                     /note="Derived using Geneious Prime 2020.1.1 'Annotate
                     from Database' based on protein similarity"
                     /label="aadA CDS"
     promoter        complement(301..329)
                     /gene="intI1"
                     /note="Derived using Geneious Prime 2020.1.1 'Annotate
                     from Database' based on nucleotide similarity"
                     /label="int1 promoter"
     terminator      1212..1359
                     /Note="Beta-lactamase TEM terminator"
                     /note="Derived using Geneious Prime 2023.2.1 'Annotate
                     from Database' based on nucleotide similarity"
                     /label="bla terminator"
     terminator      complement(1361..1399)
                     /name="Tndr"
                     /note="rho independent terminator"
                     /note="Derived using Geneious Prime 2020.1.1 'Annotate
                     from Database' based on nucleotide similarity"
                     /label="Tndr"
     rep_origin      1402..1970
                     /direction="RIGHT"
                     /note="high-copy-number ColE1/pMB1/pBR322/pUC origin of 
                     replication; ori"
                     /note="Derived using Geneious Prime 2020.1.1 'Annotate
                     from Database' based on nucleotide similarity"
                     /label="ori rep origin"
     misc_RNA        1418..1970
                     /name="RNA-II"
                     /note="Derived using Geneious Prime 2020.1.1 'Annotate
                     from Database' based on nucleotide similarity"
                     /label="RNA-II"
     terminator      complement(1419..1452)
                     /name="Tndr"
                     /note="rho independent terminator"
                     /note="Derived using Geneious Prime 2020.1.1 'Annotate
                     from Database' based on nucleotide similarity"
                     /label="Tndr"
     misc_RNA        complement(1421..1528)
                     /name="RNA-I"
                     /note="Derived using Geneious Prime 2020.1.1 'Annotate
                     from Database' based on nucleotide similarity"
                     /label="RNA-I"
     regulatory      1781..2159
                     /regulatory_class="other"
                     /note="ColE1 ori"
                     /note="Derived using Geneious Prime 2020.1.1 'Annotate
                     from Database' based on nucleotide similarity"
                     /label="ColE1 ori regulatory"
     misc_feature    2057..2064
                     /note="DnaA box"
                     /note="Derived using Geneious Prime 2023.2.1 'Annotate
                     from Database' based on nucleotide similarity"
                     /label="DnaA box"
     misc_feature    2090..2153
                     /name="L-strand Y effector site"
                     /note="L-strand Y effector site"
                     /note="Derived using Geneious Prime 2020.1.1 'Annotate
                     from Database' based on nucleotide similarity"
                     /label="L-strand Y effector site"
     CDS             <2222..>2524
                     /gene="pip1"
                     /product="phytophthora-inhibited protease 1"
                     /protein_id="ABG23376.1"
                     /db_xref="GI:108937128"
                     /note="Derived using Geneious Prime 2020.1.1 'Annotate
                     from Database' based on nucleotide similarity"
                     /label="Pip1 pro-domain fragment CDS"
     CDS             <2525..>2605
                     /gene="pip1"
                     /product="phytophthora-inhibited protease 1"
                     /protein_id="ABG23376.1"
                     /db_xref="GI:108937128"
                     /note="Derived using Geneious Prime 2020.1.1 'Annotate
                     from Database' based on nucleotide similarity"
                     /label="Pip1 fragment 1 CDS"
     CDS             <2606..>2710
                     /gene="Rcr3"
                     /note="required for Cf-2-dependent disease resistance"
                     /product="cysteine protease"
                     /protein_id="AAM19207.1"
                     /db_xref="GI:20334373"
                     /note="Derived using Geneious Prime 2020.1.1 'Annotate
                     from Database' based on nucleotide similarity"
                     /label="Rcr3pim fragment 2 CDS"
     CDS             <2711..>2779
                     /gene="Rcr3"
                     /note="required for Cf-2-dependent disease resistance"
                     /product="cysteine protease"
                     /protein_id="AAM19207.1"
                     /db_xref="GI:20334373"
                     /note="Derived using Geneious Prime 2020.1.1 'Annotate
                     from Database' based on nucleotide similarity"
                     /label="Rcr3pim fragment 3 CDS"
     CDS             <2780..>2899
                     /gene="pip1"
                     /product="phytophthora-inhibited protease 1"
                     /protein_id="ABG23376.1"
                     /db_xref="GI:108937128"
                     /note="Derived using Geneious Prime 2020.1.1 'Annotate
                     from Database' based on nucleotide similarity"
                     /label="Pip1 fragment 4 CDS"
     CDS             <2900..>3040
                     /gene="pip1"
                     /product="phytophthora-inhibited protease 1"
                     /protein_id="ABG23376.1"
                     /db_xref="GI:108937128"
                     /note="Derived using Geneious Prime 2020.1.1 'Annotate
                     from Database' based on nucleotide similarity"
                     /label="Pip1 fragment 5 CDS"
     CDS             <3041..3166
                     /gene="pip1"
                     /product="phytophthora-inhibited protease 1"
                     /protein_id="ABG23376.1"
                     /db_xref="GI:108937128"
                     /note="Derived using Geneious Prime 2020.1.1 'Annotate
                     from Database' based on nucleotide similarity"
                     /label="Pip1 fragment 6 CDS"
ORIGIN      
        1 gacgaaaggg cctcgtgata cgcctatttt tataggttaa tgtcatgata ataatggttt
       61 cttagacgtc aggtggcact tttcggggaa atgtgcgcgg aacccctatt tgtttatttt
      121 tctaaataca ttcaaatatg tatccgctca tgagacaata accctgataa atgcttcaat
      181 aatattgaaa aaggaagagt atgcgctcac gcaactggtc cagaaccttg accgaacgca
      241 gcggtggtaa cggcgcagtg gcggttttca tggcttgtta tgactgtttt tttggggtac
      301 agtctatgcc tcgggcatcc aagcagcaag cgcgttacgc cgtgggtcga tgtttgatgt
      361 tatggagcag caacgatgtt acgcagcagg gcagtcgccc taaaacaaag ttaaacatca
      421 tgagggaagc ggtgatcgcc gaagtatcga ctcaactatc agaggtagtt ggcgtcatcg
      481 agcgccatct cgaaccgacg ttgctggccg tacatttgta cggctccgca gtggatggcg
      541 gcctgaagcc acacagcgat attgatttgc tggttacggt gaccgtaagg cttgatgaaa
      601 caacgcggcg agctttgatc aacgaccttt tggaaacttc ggcttcccct ggagagagcg
      661 agattctccg cgctgtagaa gtcaccattg ttgtgcacga cgacatcatt ccgtggcgtt
      721 atccagctaa gcgcgaactg caatttggag aatggcagcg caatgacatt cttgcaggta
      781 tcttcgagcc agccacgatc gacattgatc tggctatctt gctgacaaaa gcaagagaac
      841 atagcgttgc cttggtaggt ccagcggcgg aggaactctt tgatccggtt cctgaacagg
      901 atctatttga ggcgctaaat gaaaccttaa cgctatggaa ctcgccgccc gactgggctg
      961 gcgatgagcg aaatgtagtg cttacgttgt cccgcatttg gtacagcgca gtaaccggca
     1021 aaatcgcgcc gaaggatgtc gctgccgact gggcaatgga gcgcctgccg gcccagtatc
     1081 agcccgtcat acttgaagct agacaggctt atcttggaca agaagaagat cgcttggcct
     1141 cgcgcgcaga tcagttggaa gaatttgtcc attacgtaaa aggcgagatc accaaggtag
     1201 tcggcaaata actgtcagac caagtttact catatatact ttagattgat ttaaaacttc
     1261 atttttaatt taaaaggatc taggtgaaga tcctttttga taatctcatg accaaaatcc
     1321 cttaacgtga gttttcgttc cactgagcgt cagaccccgt agaaaagatc aaaggatctt
     1381 cttgagatcc tttttttctg cgcgtaatct gctgcttgca aacaaaaaaa ccaccgctac
     1441 cagcggtggt ttgtttgccg gatcaagagc taccaactct ttttccgaag gtaactggct
     1501 tcagcagagc gcagatacca aatactgtcc ttctagtgta gccgtagtta ggccaccact
     1561 tcaagaactc tgtagcaccg cctacatacc tcgctctgct aatcctgtta ccagtggctg
     1621 ctgccagtgg cgataagtcg tgtcttaccg ggttggactc aagacgatag ttaccggata
     1681 aggcgcagcg gtcgggctga acggggggtt cgtgcacaca gcccagcttg gagcgaacga
     1741 cctacaccga actgagatac ctacagcgtg agctatgaga aagcgccacg cttcccgaag
     1801 ggagaaaggc ggacaggtat ccggtaagcg gcagggtcgg aacaggagag cgcacgaggg
     1861 agcttccagg gggaaacgcc tggtatcttt atagtcctgt cgggtttcgc cacctctgac
     1921 ttgagcgtcg atttttgtga tgctcgtcag gggggcggag cctatggaaa aacgccagca
     1981 acgcggcctt tttacggttc ctggcctttt gctggccttt tgctcacatg ttctttcctg
     2041 cgttatcccc tgattctgtg gataaccgta ttaccgcctt tgagtgagct gataccgctc
     2101 gccgcagccg aacgaccgag cgcagcgagt cagtgagcga ggaagcggaa gagcgcccaa
     2161 tacgcaaacc gcctctcccc gcgcgttggc cgattcatta atcactctgt ggtctcaagg
     2221 tcgcaactta aaagaattat ccatgcttga aaggcatgaa aattggatgg ttcatcatgg
     2281 acgtgtatac aaagatgata tagaaaaaga acaccgcttc aagacattca aggaaaacgt
     2341 tgagttcatc gaatctttca acaagaacgg aactcaacgt tataagctag ccgtcaataa
     2401 atatgctgat ctgaccactg aggaattcac aacatcattt atggggctcg acacttcatt
     2461 actatcccag caagaatcaa cagctacaac aacgtccttt aaatatgata gtgtgactga
     2521 agtgccgaat agcatggact ggagaaagag agggagtgtc acaggagtca aggatcaagg
     2581 tgtatgtgga tgttgttggg cattttctgc agttggatca ctagaaggag cctacaaaat
     2641 tgcaacaggc aacttgatgg aattctctga acaggaactt ctcgattgca ccaccaacaa
     2701 ttatggctgc aacggaggtt taatgacgaa tgcattcgat tttatcatag aaaatggtgg
     2761 aatttcaagg gaatcagact atccttatga agaagctcaa aatgtttgca agaccgaaca
     2821 accagcagca gttactatca atggctacga agtcgtacca tctgacgagt catcgttgtt
     2881 gaaagctgta gtgaatcagc ctatttctgt tggtattgcg gctaacgatg agtttcatat
     2941 gtacggaagt ggaatatatg atggaagttg taattctaga ctgaatcatg cagtgacagt
     3001 tataggttat gggacaagtg aagaagatgg tacaaaatat tggatagtga agaattcatg
     3061 ggggagtgat tggggtgagg aaggatatat gagaattgct agagatgttg gagttgatgg
     3121 tggccattgt ggcattgcaa aggttgcgtc gttccctact gcttgagctt tgagaccacg
     3181 aagtggctct tcagtg
//
