# Supplementary material for: Bioengineering secreted proteases converts divergent Rcr3 orthologs and paralogs into extracellular immune co-receptors
Source: bioRxiv preprint, doi:10.1101/2024.02.14.580413, version 2 (2024-05-23)
Supplement: Dataset S2 [file 580413_file07.zip › S2_Dataset/pJK275-02.gb]

LOCUS       pJK275-02               3196 bp    DNA     circular UNA 29-JAN-2024
DEFINITION  pL0M-nsCDS1-P0P1P2P3Improved-2_R5R6.
ACCESSION   urn.local...2cv1-ecqffyf
VERSION     urn.local...2cv1-ecqffyf
KEYWORDS    .
SOURCE      
  ORGANISM  .
FEATURES             Location/Qualifiers
     terminator      1..95
                     /Note="recombinase family protein terminator"
                     /note="Derived using Geneious Prime 2023.2.1 'Annotate
                     from Database' based on nucleotide similarity"
                     /label="recombinase family protein terminator"
     promoter        96..200
                     /gene="bla"
                     /note="AmpR promoter"
                     /note="Derived using Geneious Prime 2020.1.1 'Annotate
                     from Database' based on nucleotide similarity"
                     /label="bla promoter"
     CDS             201..1208
                     /name="aadA CDS"
                     /gene="aadA"
                     /product="ANT(3'')-Ia family aminoglycoside
                     nucleotidyltransferase AadA1"
                     /note="confers resistance against aminoglycosides
                     (PF01909)"
                     /transl_table=11
                     /note="Derived using Geneious Prime 2020.1.1 'Annotate
                     from Database' based on protein similarity"
                     /label="aadA CDS"
     promoter        complement(301..329)
                     /gene="intI1"
                     /note="Derived using Geneious Prime 2020.1.1 'Annotate
                     from Database' based on nucleotide similarity"
                     /label="int1 promoter"
     terminator      1212..1359
                     /Note="Beta-lactamase TEM terminator"
                     /note="Derived using Geneious Prime 2023.2.1 'Annotate
                     from Database' based on nucleotide similarity"
                     /label="bla terminator"
     terminator      complement(1361..1399)
                     /name="Tndr"
                     /note="rho independent terminator"
                     /note="Derived using Geneious Prime 2020.1.1 'Annotate
                     from Database' based on nucleotide similarity"
                     /label="Tndr"
     rep_origin      1402..1970
                     /direction="RIGHT"
                     /note="high-copy-number ColE1/pMB1/pBR322/pUC origin of 
                     replication; ori"
                     /note="Derived using Geneious Prime 2020.1.1 'Annotate
                     from Database' based on nucleotide similarity"
                     /label="ori rep origin"
     misc_RNA        1418..1970
                     /name="RNA-II"
                     /note="Derived using Geneious Prime 2020.1.1 'Annotate
                     from Database' based on nucleotide similarity"
                     /label="RNA-II"
     terminator      complement(1419..1452)
                     /name="Tndr"
                     /note="rho independent terminator"
                     /note="Derived using Geneious Prime 2020.1.1 'Annotate
                     from Database' based on nucleotide similarity"
                     /label="Tndr"
     misc_RNA        complement(1421..1528)
                     /name="RNA-I"
                     /note="Derived using Geneious Prime 2020.1.1 'Annotate
                     from Database' based on nucleotide similarity"
                     /label="RNA-I"
     regulatory      1781..2159
                     /regulatory_class="other"
                     /note="ColE1 ori"
                     /note="Derived using Geneious Prime 2020.1.1 'Annotate
                     from Database' based on nucleotide similarity"
                     /label="ColE1 ori regulatory"
     misc_feature    2090..2153
                     /name="L-strand Y effector site"
                     /note="L-strand Y effector site"
                     /note="Derived using Geneious Prime 2020.1.1 'Annotate
                     from Database' based on nucleotide similarity"
                     /label="L-strand Y effector site"
     CDS             <2222..>2710
                     /gene="pip1"
                     /product="phytophthora-inhibited protease 1"
                     /protein_id="ABG23376.1"
                     /db_xref="GI:108937128"
                     /note="Derived using Geneious Prime 2020.1.1 'Annotate
                     from Database' based on nucleotide similarity"
                     /label="Pip1 pro-domain and fragment 1 and 2 CDS"
     CDS             <2711..>2779
                     /gene="pip1"
                     /product="phytophthora-inhibited protease 1"
                     /protein_id="ABG23376.1"
                     /db_xref="GI:108937128"
                     /note="Derived using Geneious Prime 2020.1.1 'Annotate
                     from Database' based on nucleotide similarity"
                     /label="Pip1 fragment 3 CDS"
     mutation        2711..2713
                     /label="E"
     mutation        2729..2731
                     /label="V"
     mutation        2747..2749
                     /label="L"
     mutation        2750..2752
                     /label="Q"
     mutation        2765..2767
                     /label="T"
     mutation        2774..2776
                     /label="T"
     mutation        2777..2779
                     /label="N"
     CDS             <2780..>2899
                     /gene="pip1"
                     /product="phytophthora-inhibited protease 1"
                     /protein_id="ABG23376.1"
                     /db_xref="GI:108937128"
                     /note="Derived using Geneious Prime 2020.1.1 'Annotate
                     from Database' based on nucleotide similarity"
                     /label="Pip1 fragment 4 CDS"
     CDS             <2900..>3037
                     /gene="Rcr3"
                     /note="required for Cf-2-dependent disease resistance"
                     /product="cysteine protease"
                     /protein_id="AAM19207.1"
                     /db_xref="GI:20334373"
                     /note="Derived using Geneious Prime 2020.1.1 'Annotate
                     from Database' based on nucleotide similarity"
                     /label="Rcr3pim fragment 5 CDS"
     CDS             <3038..3166
                     /gene="Rcr3"
                     /note="required for Cf-2-dependent disease resistance"
                     /product="cysteine protease"
                     /protein_id="AAM19207.1"
                     /db_xref="GI:20334373"
                     /note="Derived using Geneious Prime 2020.1.1 'Annotate
                     from Database' based on nucleotide similarity"
                     /label="Rcr3pim fragment 6 CDS"
ORIGIN      
        1 gacgaaaggg cctcgtgata cgcctatttt tataggttaa tgtcatgata ataatggttt
       61 cttagacgtc aggtggcact tttcggggaa atgtgcgcgg aacccctatt tgtttatttt
      121 tctaaataca ttcaaatatg tatccgctca tgagacaata accctgataa atgcttcaat
      181 aatattgaaa aaggaagagt atgcgctcac gcaactggtc cagaaccttg accgaacgca
      241 gcggtggtaa cggcgcagtg gcggttttca tggcttgtta tgactgtttt tttggggtac
      301 agtctatgcc tcgggcatcc aagcagcaag cgcgttacgc cgtgggtcga tgtttgatgt
      361 tatggagcag caacgatgtt acgcagcagg gcagtcgccc taaaacaaag ttaaacatca
      421 tgagggaagc ggtgatcgcc gaagtatcga ctcaactatc agaggtagtt ggcgtcatcg
      481 agcgccatct cgaaccgacg ttgctggccg tacatttgta cggctccgca gtggatggcg
      541 gcctgaagcc acacagcgat attgatttgc tggttacggt gaccgtaagg cttgatgaaa
      601 caacgcggcg agctttgatc aacgaccttt tggaaacttc ggcttcccct ggagagagcg
      661 agattctccg cgctgtagaa gtcaccattg ttgtgcacga cgacatcatt ccgtggcgtt
      721 atccagctaa gcgcgaactg caatttggag aatggcagcg caatgacatt cttgcaggta
      781 tcttcgagcc agccacgatc gacattgatc tggctatctt gctgacaaaa gcaagagaac
      841 atagcgttgc cttggtaggt ccagcggcgg aggaactctt tgatccggtt cctgaacagg
      901 atctatttga ggcgctaaat gaaaccttaa cgctatggaa ctcgccgccc gactgggctg
      961 gcgatgagcg aaatgtagtg cttacgttgt cccgcatttg gtacagcgca gtaaccggca
     1021 aaatcgcgcc gaaggatgtc gctgccgact gggcaatgga gcgcctgccg gcccagtatc
     1081 agcccgtcat acttgaagct agacaggctt atcttggaca agaagaagat cgcttggcct
     1141 cgcgcgcaga tcagttggaa gaatttgtcc attacgtaaa aggcgagatc accaaggtag
     1201 tcggcaaata actgtcagac caagtttact catatatact ttagattgat ttaaaacttc
     1261 atttttaatt taaaaggatc taggtgaaga tcctttttga taatctcatg accaaaatcc
     1321 cttaacgtga gttttcgttc cactgagcgt cagaccccgt agaaaagatc aaaggatctt
     1381 cttgagatcc tttttttctg cgcgtaatct gctgcttgca aacaaaaaaa ccaccgctac
     1441 cagcggtggt ttgtttgccg gatcaagagc taccaactct ttttccgaag gtaactggct
     1501 tcagcagagc gcagatacca aatactgtcc ttctagtgta gccgtagtta ggccaccact
     1561 tcaagaactc tgtagcaccg cctacatacc tcgctctgct aatcctgtta ccagtggctg
     1621 ctgccagtgg cgataagtcg tgtcttaccg ggttggactc aagacgatag ttaccggata
     1681 aggcgcagcg gtcgggctga acggggggtt cgtgcacaca gcccagcttg gagcgaacga
     1741 cctacaccga actgagatac ctacagcgtg agctatgaga aagcgccacg cttcccgaag
     1801 ggagaaaggc ggacaggtat ccggtaagcg gcagggtcgg aacaggagag cgcacgaggg
     1861 agcttccagg gggaaacgcc tggtatcttt atagtcctgt cgggtttcgc cacctctgac
     1921 ttgagcgtcg atttttgtga tgctcgtcag gggggcggag cctatggaaa aacgccagca
     1981 acgcggcctt tttacggttc ctggcctttt gctggccttt tgctcacatg ttctttcctg
     2041 cgttatcccc tgattctgtg gataaccgta ttaccgcctt tgagtgagct gataccgctc
     2101 gccgcagccg aacgaccgag cgcagcgagt cagtgagcga ggaagcggaa gagcgcccaa
     2161 tacgcaaacc gcctctcccc gcgcgttggc cgattcatta atcactctgt ggtctcaagg
     2221 tcgcaactta aaagaattat ccatgcttga aaggcatgaa aattggatgg ttcatcatgg
     2281 acgtgtatac aaagatgata tagaaaaaga acaccgcttc aagacattca aggaaaacgt
     2341 tgagttcatc gaatctttca acaagaacgg aactcaacgt tataagctag ccgtcaataa
     2401 atatgctgat ctgaccactg aggaattcac aacatcattt atggggctcg acacttcatt
     2461 actatcccag caagaatcaa cagctacaac aacgtccttt aaatatgata gtgtgactga
     2521 agtgccgaat agcatggact ggagaaagag agggagtgtc acaggagtca aggatcaagg
     2581 tgtatgtgga tgttgttggg cattttctgc ggccgcggct atagaaggag catatcaaat
     2641 tgcaaacaac gaactaatct ctctttcaga gcaacaacta ttggattgct ctacgcagaa
     2701 caaaggctgc aatggcggac taatgactaa tgcttacgac ttcttaattg aaaacggcgg
     2761 catttctaca gagtctgact atccttatga agaagctcaa aatgtttgca agaccgaaca
     2821 accagcagca gttactatca atggctacga agtcgtacca tctgacgagt catcgttgtt
     2881 gaaagctgta gtgaatcagc cagtgtccat tggaatagct gctagccaag atttacagtt
     2941 ttacgcggga ggaacttatg acggaaactg tgccgatcaa attaaccatg ctgtaacagc
     3001 gataggatat ggaactgatg aggaaggtca gaaatattgg ttgttgaaga attcatgggg
     3061 aacaagttgg ggcgagaatg ggtttatgaa aattataaga gattctgggg atccttcagg
     3121 tctttgtgat atcgcaaaga tgtcatctta tccaaacata gcatgagctt tgagaccacg
     3181 aagtggctct tcagtg
//
