# Supplementary material for: Bioengineering secreted proteases converts divergent Rcr3 orthologs and paralogs into extracellular immune co-receptors
Source: bioRxiv preprint, doi:10.1101/2024.02.14.580413, version 2 (2024-05-23)
Supplement: Dataset S2 [file 580413_file07.zip › S2_Dataset/pJK100-051.gb]

LOCUS       pJK100-051              7153 bp    DNA     circular UNA 29-JAN-2024
DEFINITION  pL2M-2x35S::NtPR1a-P0R1R2P3P4R5P6.
ACCESSION   urn.local...2cwk-ecqffyo
VERSION     urn.local...2cwk-ecqffyo
KEYWORDS    .
SOURCE      
  ORGANISM  .
FEATURES             Location/Qualifiers
     misc_feature    1..2785
                     /note="pVS1ori short"
                     /note="Derived using Geneious Prime 2023.1.2 'Annotate
                     from Database' based on nucleotide similarity"
                     /label="pVS1ori short"
     CDS             193..822
                     /note="StaA; similar to IncC2"
                     /codon_start=1
                     /transl_table=11
                     /product="pVS1 partitioning protein"
                     /protein_id="AAD19678.1"
                     /db_xref="GI:4378781"
                     /note="Derived using Geneious Prime 2023.1.2 'Annotate
                     from Database' based on protein similarity"
                     /label="pVS1 partitioning protein CDS"
     CDS             843..1058
                     /note="ORF3; not required for stable maintenance"
                     /codon_start=1
                     /transl_table=11
                     /product="hypothetical protein"
                     /protein_id="AAD19679.1"
                     /db_xref="GI:4378782"
                     /note="Derived using Geneious Prime 2023.1.2 'Annotate
                     from Database' based on protein similarity"
                     /label="hypothetical protein CDS"
     misc_feature    1089..1101
                     /name="KorB box"
                     /note="KorB box"
                     /note="Derived using Geneious Prime 2023.1.2 'Annotate
                     from Database' based on nucleotide similarity"
                     /label="KorB box"
     CDS             1217..2323
                     /note="RepA"
                     /transl_table=11
                     /product="pVS1 replication protein"
                     /protein_id="AAD19680.1"
                     /db_xref="GI:4378783"
                     /note="Derived using Geneious Prime 2023.1.2 'Annotate
                     from Database' based on protein similarity"
                     /label="pVS1 replication protein CDS"
     rep_origin      2389..2583
                     /note="pVS1 origin of replication"
                     /note="Derived using Geneious Prime 2023.1.2 'Annotate
                     from Database' based on nucleotide similarity"
                     /label="pVS1 origin of replication rep origin"
     misc_feature    2389..2396
                     /note="DnaA box"
                     /note="Derived using Geneious Prime 2023.1.2 'Annotate
                     from Database' based on nucleotide similarity"
                     /label="DnaA box"
     repeat_region   2400..2483
                     /note="21 bp repeats"
                     /rpt_type="direct"
                     /note="Derived using Geneious Prime 2023.1.2 'Annotate
                     from Database' based on nucleotide similarity"
                     /label="21 bp repeats repeat region"
     misc_feature    2484..2575
                     /note="AT-rich region"
                     /note="Derived using Geneious Prime 2023.1.2 'Annotate
                     from Database' based on nucleotide similarity"
                     /label="AT-rich region"
     misc_feature    2576..2583
                     /note="DnaA box"
                     /note="Derived using Geneious Prime 2023.1.2 'Annotate
                     from Database' based on nucleotide similarity"
                     /label="DnaA box"
     promoter        2791..2895
                     /gene="bla"
                     /note="AmpR promoter"
                     /note="Derived using Geneious Prime 2023.1.2 'Annotate
                     from Database' based on nucleotide similarity"
                     /label="bla promoter"
     CDS             2896..3690
                     /gene="aphA"
                     /function="kanamycin resistance"
                     /codon_start=1
                     /transl_table=11
                     /product="aminoglycoside 3'-phosphotransferase"
                     /protein_id="ADZ30886.1"
                     /db_xref="GI:325559604"
                     /note="Derived using Geneious Prime 2023.1.2 'Annotate
                     from Database' based on protein similarity"
                     /label="aphA CDS"
     terminator      3691..3838
                     /Note="Beta-lactamase TEM terminator"
                     /note="Derived using Geneious Prime 2023.1.2 'Annotate
                     from Database' based on nucleotide similarity"
                     /label="bla terminator"
     terminator      complement(3840..3878)
                     /name="Tndr"
                     /note="rho independent terminator"
                     /note="Derived using Geneious Prime 2023.1.2 'Annotate
                     from Database' based on nucleotide similarity"
                     /label="Tndr"
     rep_origin      3881..4449
                     /direction="RIGHT"
                     /note="high-copy-number ColE1/pMB1/pBR322/pUC origin of 
                     replication; ori"
                     /note="Derived using Geneious Prime 2023.1.2 'Annotate
                     from Database' based on nucleotide similarity"
                     /label="ori rep origin"
     misc_RNA        3897..4449
                     /name="RNA-II"
                     /note="Derived using Geneious Prime 2023.1.2 'Annotate
                     from Database' based on nucleotide similarity"
                     /label="RNA-II"
     terminator      complement(3898..3931)
                     /name="Tndr"
                     /note="rho independent terminator"
                     /note="Derived using Geneious Prime 2023.1.2 'Annotate
                     from Database' based on nucleotide similarity"
                     /label="Tndr"
     misc_RNA        complement(3900..4007)
                     /name="RNA-I"
                     /note="Derived using Geneious Prime 2023.1.2 'Annotate
                     from Database' based on nucleotide similarity"
                     /label="RNA-I"
     misc_feature    4516..4662
                     /note="LB; left border. Identical to sequence near
                     agrocinopine synthase on Agrobacterium tumefaciens strain
                     1D1460 plasmid pTi1D1460 (CP032929 nucleotides 161,573 -
                     161,719). "
                     /note="Derived using Geneious Prime 2023.1.2 'Annotate
                     from Database' based on nucleotide similarity"
                     /label="LB; left border"
     misc_feature    4585..4609
                     /note="T-DNA left border sequence (Thole et al., (2007)
                     Plant Physiol 145:1211-1219)"
                     /note="Derived using Geneious Prime 2023.1.2 'Annotate
                     from Database' based on nucleotide similarity"
                     /label="misc"
     promoter        4700..5443
                     /note="Double CaMV 35S"
                     /note="Derived using Geneious Prime 2023.1.2 'Annotate
                     from Database' based on nucleotide similarity"
                     /label="2x35S pro (Plant Parts Kit)"
     misc_feature    5476..5530
                     /note="TMV Omega; translational enhancer from the tobacco
                     mosaic virus 5'-leader sequence (Gallie et al., 1988)"
                     /note="Derived using Geneious Prime 2023.1.2 'Annotate
                     from Database' based on nucleotide similarity"
                     /label="TMV Omega (Plant parts kit)"
     sig_peptide     5538..5627
                     /peptide="MGFVLFSQLPSFLLVSTLLLFLVISHSCRA"
                     /note="Derived using Geneious Prime 2023.1.2 'Annotate
                     from Database' based on protein similarity"
                     /label="signal peptide"
     CDS             5538..5627
                     /codon_start=1
                     /transl_table=1
                     /note="Nicotiana tabacum PR1a signal peptide (AA 1 to 30)"
                     /note="Derived using Geneious Prime 2023.1.2 'Annotate
                     from Database' based on protein similarity"
                     /label="NtPR1a SP CDS"
     CDS             join(5628,5818..5822)
                     /label="linker CDS"
     intron          5629..5817
                     /Note="Portable intron (PIV2 aka IV2)"
                     /note="Derived using Geneious Prime 2023.1.2 'Annotate
                     from Database' based on nucleotide similarity"
                     /label="PIV2"
     CDS             <5823..>6125
                     /gene="pip1"
                     /product="phytophthora-inhibited protease 1"
                     /protein_id="ABG23376.1"
                     /db_xref="GI:108937128"
                     /note="Derived using Geneious Prime 2020.1.1 'Annotate
                     from Database' based on nucleotide similarity"
                     /label="Pip1 pro-domain fragment CDS"
     CDS             <6126..>6206
                     /gene="Rcr3"
                     /note="required for Cf-2-dependent disease resistance"
                     /product="cysteine protease"
                     /protein_id="AAM19207.1"
                     /db_xref="GI:20334373"
                     /note="Derived using Geneious Prime 2020.1.1 'Annotate
                     from Database' based on nucleotide similarity"
                     /label="Rcr3pim fragment 1 CDS"
     CDS             <6207..>6311
                     /gene="Rcr3"
                     /note="required for Cf-2-dependent disease resistance"
                     /product="cysteine protease"
                     /protein_id="AAM19207.1"
                     /db_xref="GI:20334373"
                     /note="Derived using Geneious Prime 2020.1.1 'Annotate
                     from Database' based on nucleotide similarity"
                     /label="Rcr3pim fragment 2 CDS"
     CDS             <6312..>6386
                     /gene="pip1"
                     /product="phytophthora-inhibited protease 1"
                     /protein_id="ABG23376.1"
                     /db_xref="GI:108937128"
                     /note="Derived using Geneious Prime 2020.1.1 'Annotate
                     from Database' based on nucleotide similarity"
                     /label="Pip1 fragment 3 CDS"
     CDS             <6387..>6506
                     /gene="pip1"
                     /product="phytophthora-inhibited protease 1"
                     /protein_id="ABG23376.1"
                     /db_xref="GI:108937128"
                     /note="Derived using Geneious Prime 2020.1.1 'Annotate
                     from Database' based on nucleotide similarity"
                     /label="Pip1 fragment 4 CDS"
     CDS             <6507..>6644
                     /gene="Rcr3"
                     /note="required for Cf-2-dependent disease resistance"
                     /product="cysteine protease"
                     /protein_id="AAM19207.1"
                     /db_xref="GI:20334373"
                     /note="Derived using Geneious Prime 2020.1.1 'Annotate
                     from Database' based on nucleotide similarity"
                     /label="Rcr3pim fragment 5 CDS"
     CDS             <6645..6770
                     /gene="pip1"
                     /product="phytophthora-inhibited protease 1"
                     /protein_id="ABG23376.1"
                     /db_xref="GI:108937128"
                     /note="Derived using Geneious Prime 2020.1.1 'Annotate
                     from Database' based on nucleotide similarity"
                     /label="Pip1 fragment 6 CDS"
     terminator      6775..6978
                     /note="CaMV poly(A) signal; cauliflower mosaic virus
                     polyadenylation signal"
                     /note="Plant parts kit"
                     /note="Derived using Geneious Prime 2023.1.2 'Annotate
                     from Database' based on nucleotide similarity"
                     /label="35S terminator"
     misc_feature    complement(7024..7149)
                     /note="RB; Right border. Identical to sequence near
                     D-nopaline dehydrogenase on Agrobacterium tumefaciens
                     strain 1D1460 plasmid pTi1D1460. Partial RB overdrive
                     sequence (CP032929 nucleotides 186,435 - 186,560)."
                     /label="RB partial overdrive sequence"
     misc_feature    7042..7066
                     /note="T-DNA right border sequence (Thole et al., (2007)
                     Plant Physiol 145:1211-1219)"
                     /note="Derived using Geneious Prime 2023.1.2 'Annotate
                     from Database' based on nucleotide similarity"
                     /label="misc"
ORIGIN      
        1 cgtgcggctg catgaaatcc tggccggttt gtctgatgcc aagctggcgg cctggccggc
       61 cagcttggcc gctgaagaaa ccgagcgccg ccgtctaaaa aggtgatgtg tatttgagta
      121 aaacagcttg cgtcatgcgg tcgctgcgta tatgatgcga tgagtaaata aacaaatacg
      181 caaggggaac gcatgaaggt tatcgctgta cttaaccaga aaggcgggtc aggcaagacg
      241 accatcgcaa cccatctagc ccgcgccctg caactcgccg gggccgatgt tctgttagtc
      301 gattccgatc cccagggcag tgcccgcgat tgggcggccg tgcgggaaga tcaaccgcta
      361 accgttgtcg gcatcgaccg cccgacgatt gaccgcgacg tgaaggccat cggccggcgc
      421 gacttcgtag tgatcgacgg agcgccccag gcggcggact tggctgtgtc cgcgatcaag
      481 gcagccgact tcgtgctgat tccggtgcag ccaagccctt acgacatatg ggccaccgcc
      541 gacctggtgg agctggttaa gcagcgcatt gaggtcacgg atggaaggct acaagcggcc
      601 tttgtcgtgt cgcgggcgat caaaggcacg cgcatcggcg gtgaggttgc cgaggcgctg
      661 gccgggtacg agctgcccat tcttgagtcc cgtatcacgc agcgcgtgag ctacccaggc
      721 actgccgccg ccggcacaac cgttcttgaa tcagaacccg agggcgacgc tgcccgcgag
      781 gtccaggcgc tggccgctga aattaaatca aaactcattt gagttaatga ggtaaagaga
      841 aaatgagcaa aagcacaaac acgctaagtg ccggccgtcc gagcgcacgc agcagcaagg
      901 ctgcaacgtt ggccagcctg gcagacacgc cagccatgaa gcgggtcaac tttcagttgc
      961 cggcggagga tcacaccaag ctgaagatgt acgcggtacg ccaaggcaag accattaccg
     1021 agctgctatc tgaatacatc gcgcagctac cagagtaaat gagcaaatga ataaatgagt
     1081 agatgaattt tagcggctaa aggaggcggc atggaaaatc aagaacaacc aggcaccgac
     1141 gccgtggaat gccccatgtg tggaggaacg ggcggttggc caggcgtaag cggctgggtt
     1201 gtctgccggc cctgcaatgg cactggaacc cccaagcccg aggaatcggc gtgacggtcg
     1261 caaaccatcc ggcccggtac aaatcggcgc ggcgctgggt gatgacctgg tggagaagtt
     1321 gaaggccgcg caggccgccc agcggcaacg catcgaggca gaagcacgcc ccggtgaatc
     1381 gtggcaagcg gccgctgatc gaatccgcaa agaatcccgg caaccgccgg cagccggtgc
     1441 gccgtcgatt aggaagccgc ccaagggcga cgagcaacca gattttttcg ttccgatgct
     1501 ctatgacgtg ggcacccgcg atagtcgcag catcatggac gtggccgttt tccgtctgtc
     1561 gaagcgtgac cgacgagctg gcgaggtgat ccgctacgag cttccagacg ggcacgtaga
     1621 ggtttccgca gggccggccg gcatggccag tgtgtgggat tacgacctgg tactgatggc
     1681 ggtttcccat ctaaccgaat ccatgaaccg ataccgggaa gggaagggag acaagcccgg
     1741 ccgcgtgttc cgtccacacg ttgcggacgt actcaagttc tgccggcgag ccgatggcgg
     1801 aaagcagaaa gacgacctgg tagaaacctg cattcggtta aacaccacgc acgttgccat
     1861 gcagcgtacg aagaaggcca agaacggccg cctggtgacg gtatccgagg gtgaagcctt
     1921 gattagccgc tacaagatcg taaagagcga aaccgggcgg ccggagtaca tcgagatcga
     1981 gctagctgat tggatgtacc gcgagatcac agaaggcaag aacccggacg tgctgacggt
     2041 tcaccccgat tactttttga tcgatcccgg catcggccgt tttctctacc gcctggcacg
     2101 ccgcgccgca ggcaaggcag aagccagatg gttgttcaag acgatctacg aacgcagtgg
     2161 cagcgccgga gagttcaaga agttctgttt caccgtgcgc aagctgatcg ggtcaaatga
     2221 cctgccggag tacgatttga aggaggaggc ggggcaggct ggcccgatcc tagtcatgcg
     2281 ctaccgcaac ctgatcgagg gcgaagcatc cgccggttcc taatgtacgg agcagatgct
     2341 agggcaaatt gccctagcag gggaaaaagg tcgaaaaagc ttctttcctg tggatagcac
     2401 gtacattggg aacccaaagc cgtacattgg gaaccggaac ccgtacattg ggaacccaaa
     2461 gccgtacatt gggaaccggt cacacatgta agtgactgat ataaaagaga aaaaaggcga
     2521 tttttccgcc taaaactctt taaaacttat taaaactctt aaaacccgcc tggcctgtgc
     2581 ataactgtct ggccagcgca cagccgaaca gctgcaaaaa gcgcctaccc ttcggtcgct
     2641 gcgctcccta cgccccgccg cttcgcgtcg gcctatcgcg gccgctggcc gctcaaaaat
     2701 ggctggccta cggccaggca atctaccagg gcgcggacaa gccgcgccgt cgccactcga
     2761 ccgccggcgc ccacatcaag gctccgagtg cgcggaaccc ctatttgttt atttttctaa
     2821 atacattcaa atatgtatcc gctcatgaga caataaccct gataaatgct tcaataatat
     2881 tgaaaaagga agagtatggc taaaatgaga atatcaccgg aattgaaaaa actgatcgaa
     2941 aaataccgct gcgtaaaaga tacggaagga atgtctcctg ctaaggtata taagctggtg
     3001 ggagaaaatg aaaacctata tttaaaaatg acggacagcc ggtataaagg gaccacctat
     3061 gatgtggaac gggaaaagga catgatgcta tggctggaag gaaagctgcc tgttccaaag
     3121 gtcctgcact ttgaacggca tgatggctgg agcaatctgc tcatgagtga ggccgatggc
     3181 gtcctttgct cggaagagta tgaagatgaa caaagccctg aaaagattat cgagctgtat
     3241 gcggagtgca tcaggctctt tcactccatc gacatatcgg attgtcccta tacgaatagc
     3301 ttagacagcc gcttagccga attggattac ttactgaata acgatctggc cgatgtggat
     3361 tgcgaaaact gggaagagga cactccattt aaagatccgc gcgagctgta tgatttttta
     3421 aagacggaaa agcccgaaga ggaacttgtc ttttcccacg gcgacctggg agacagcaac
     3481 atctttgtga aagatggcaa agtaagtggc tttattgatc ttgggagaag cggcagggcg
     3541 gacaagtggt atgacattgc cttctgcgtc cggtcgctca gggaggatat cggggaagaa
     3601 cagtatgtcg agctattttt tgacttactg gggatcaagc ctgattggga gaaaataaaa
     3661 tattatattt tactggatga attgttttag ctgtcagacc aagtttactc atatatactt
     3721 tagattgatt taaaacttca tttttaattt aaaaggatct aggtgaagat cctttttgat
     3781 aatctcatga ccaaaatccc ttaacgtgag ttttcgttcc actgagcgtc agaccccgta
     3841 gaaaagatca aaggatcttc ttgagatcct ttttttctgc gcgtaatctg ctgcttgcaa
     3901 acaaaaaaac caccgctacc agcggtggtt tgtttgccgg atcaagagct accaactctt
     3961 tttccgaagg taactggctt cagcagagcg cagataccaa atactgttct tctagtgtag
     4021 ccgtagttag gccaccactt caagaactct gtagcaccgc ctacatacct cgctctgcta
     4081 atcctgttac cagtggctgc tgccagtggc gataagtcgt gtcttaccgg gttggactca
     4141 agacgatagt taccggataa ggcgcagcgg tcgggctgaa cggggggttc gtgcacacag
     4201 cccagcttgg agcgaacgac ctacaccgaa ctgagatacc tacagcgtga gctatgagaa
     4261 agcgccacgc ttcccgaagg gagaaaggcg gacaggtatc cggtaagcgg cagggtcgga
     4321 acaggagagc gcacgaggga gcttccaggg ggaaacgcct ggtatcttta tagtcctgtc
     4381 gggtttcgcc acctctgact tgagcgtcga tttttgtgat gctcgtcagg ggggcggagc
     4441 ctatggaaaa acgccagcaa cgcggccttt ttacggttcc tgctcggatc tgttggaccg
     4501 gacagtagtc atggttgatg ggctgcctgt atcgagtggt gattttgtgc cgagctgccg
     4561 gtcggggagc tgttggctgg ctggtggcag gatatattgt ggtgtaaaca aattgacgct
     4621 tagacaactt aataacacat tgcggacgtt tttaatgtac tggggttgaa cactctgtgc
     4681 cgaattcgga tccggaggtc aacatggtgg agcacgacac tctggtctac tccaaaaatg
     4741 tcaaagatac agtctcagaa gatcaaaggg ctattgagac ttttcaacaa aggataattt
     4801 cgggaaacct cctcggattc cattgcccag ctatctgtca cttcatcgaa aggacagtag
     4861 aaaaggaagg tggctcctac aaatgccatc attgcgataa aggaaaggct atcattcaag
     4921 atctctctgc cgacagtggt cccaaagatg gacccccacc cacgaggagc atcgtggaaa
     4981 aagaagaggt tccaaccacg tctacaaagc aagtggattg atgtgataac atggtggagc
     5041 acgacactct ggtctactcc aaaaatgtca aagatacagt ctcagaagat caaagggcta
     5101 ttgagacttt tcaacaaagg ataatttcgg gaaacctcct cggattccat tgcccagcta
     5161 tctgtcactt catcgaaagg acagtagaaa aggaaggtgg ctcctacaaa tgccatcatt
     5221 gcgataaagg aaaggctatc attcaagatc tctctgccga cagtggtccc aaagatggac
     5281 ccccacccac gaggagcatc gtggaaaaag aagaggttcc aaccacgtct acaaagcaag
     5341 tggattgatg tgacatctcc actgacgtaa gggatgacgc acaatcccac tatccttcgc
     5401 aagacccttc ctctatataa ggaagttcat ttcatttgga gaggacacgc tcgagtataa
     5461 gagctcattt ttacaacaat taccaacaac aacaaacaac aaacaacatt acaattacat
     5521 ttacaattat cgatacaatg ggatttgttc tcttttcaca attgccttca tttcttcttg
     5581 tctctacact tctcttattc ctagtaatat cccactcttg ccgtgcaggt aagtttctgc
     5641 ttctaccttt gatatatata taataattat cattaattag tagtaatata atatttcaaa
     5701 tatttttttc aaaataaaag aatgtagtat atagcaattg cttttctgta gtttataagt
     5761 gtgtatattt taatttataa cttttctaat atatgaccaa aatttgttga tgtgcaggag
     5821 gtcgcaactt aaaagaatta tccatgcttg aaaggcatga aaattggatg gttcatcatg
     5881 gacgtgtata caaagatgat atagaaaaag aacaccgctt caagacattc aaggaaaacg
     5941 ttgagttcat cgaatctttc aacaagaacg gaactcaacg ttataagcta gccgtcaata
     6001 aatatgctga tctgaccact gaggaattca caacatcatt tatggggctc gacacttcat
     6061 tactatccca gcaagaatca acagctacaa caacgtcctt taaatatgat agtgtgactg
     6121 aagtgccgtc taacttggac tggagagagt ctggggctgt cactcaagtg aaacatcaag
     6181 gtcgatgtgg atgttgctgg gcgttttctg cagttggatc actagaagga gcctacaaaa
     6241 ttgcaacagg caacttgatg gaattctctg aacaggaact tctcgattgc accaccaaca
     6301 attatggctg cgagggcgga ctaatgactg tcgcttacga cttcttactt cagaacaatg
     6361 gcgggggcat taccacagag actaactatc cttatgaaga agctcaaaat gtttgcaaga
     6421 ccgaacaacc agcagcagtt actatcaatg gctacgaagt cgtaccatct gacgagtcat
     6481 cgttgttgaa agctgtagtg aatcagccag tgtccattgg aatagctgct agccaagatt
     6541 tacagtttta cgcgggagga acttatgacg gaaactgtgc cgatcaaatt aaccatgctg
     6601 taacagcgat aggatatgga actgatgagg aaggtcagaa atattggata gtgaagaatt
     6661 catgggggag tgattggggt gaggaaggat atatgagaat tgctagagat gttggagttg
     6721 atggtggcca ttgtggcatt gcaaaggttg cgtcgttccc tactgcttga gcttctctag
     6781 ctagagtcga tcgacaagct cgagtttctc cataataatg tgtgagtagt tcccagataa
     6841 gggaattagg gttcctatag ggtttcgctc atgtgttgag catataagaa acccttagta
     6901 tgtatttgta tttgtaaaat acttctatca ataaaatttc taattcctaa aaccaaaatc
     6961 cagtactaaa atccagatcg ctgcaagagg atgcacatgt gaccgaggga cacgaagtga
     7021 tccgtttaaa ctatcagtgt ttgacaggat atattggcgg gtaaacctaa gagaaaagag
     7081 cgtttattag aataatcgga tatttaaaag ggcgtgaaaa ggtttatccg ttcgtccatt
     7141 tgtatgtgcc agc
//
