# Supplementary material for: Bioengineering secreted proteases converts divergent Rcr3 orthologs and paralogs into extracellular immune co-receptors
Source: bioRxiv preprint, doi:10.1101/2024.02.14.580413, version 2 (2024-05-23)
Supplement: Dataset S2 [file 580413_file07.zip › S2_Dataset/pJK235-030.gb]

LOCUS       pJK235-030              8841 bp    DNA     circular UNA 29-JAN-2024
DEFINITION  pL2M-P19//2x35S::NtPR1a-P0P1P2P3i6P5i7R6.
ACCESSION   urn.local...2cy9-ecqffz3
VERSION     urn.local...2cy9-ecqffz3
KEYWORDS    .
SOURCE      
  ORGANISM  .
FEATURES             Location/Qualifiers
     misc_feature    1..2785
                     /note="pVS1ori short"
                     /note="Derived using Geneious Prime 2023.1.2 'Annotate
                     from Database' based on nucleotide similarity"
                     /label="pVS1ori short"
     CDS             193..822
                     /note="StaA; similar to IncC2"
                     /codon_start=1
                     /transl_table=11
                     /product="pVS1 partitioning protein"
                     /protein_id="AAD19678.1"
                     /db_xref="GI:4378781"
                     /note="Derived using Geneious Prime 2023.1.2 'Annotate
                     from Database' based on protein similarity"
                     /label="pVS1 partitioning protein CDS"
     CDS             843..1058
                     /note="ORF3; not required for stable maintenance"
                     /codon_start=1
                     /transl_table=11
                     /product="hypothetical protein"
                     /protein_id="AAD19679.1"
                     /db_xref="GI:4378782"
                     /note="Derived using Geneious Prime 2023.1.2 'Annotate
                     from Database' based on protein similarity"
                     /label="hypothetical protein CDS"
     misc_feature    1089..1101
                     /name="KorB box"
                     /note="KorB box"
                     /note="Derived using Geneious Prime 2023.1.2 'Annotate
                     from Database' based on nucleotide similarity"
                     /label="KorB box"
     CDS             1217..2323
                     /note="RepA"
                     /transl_table=11
                     /product="pVS1 replication protein"
                     /protein_id="AAD19680.1"
                     /db_xref="GI:4378783"
                     /note="Derived using Geneious Prime 2023.1.2 'Annotate
                     from Database' based on protein similarity"
                     /label="pVS1 replication protein CDS"
     rep_origin      2389..2583
                     /note="pVS1 origin of replication"
                     /note="Derived using Geneious Prime 2023.1.2 'Annotate
                     from Database' based on nucleotide similarity"
                     /label="pVS1 origin of replication rep origin"
     misc_feature    2389..2396
                     /note="DnaA box"
                     /note="Derived using Geneious Prime 2023.1.2 'Annotate
                     from Database' based on nucleotide similarity"
                     /label="DnaA box"
     repeat_region   2400..2483
                     /note="21 bp repeats"
                     /rpt_type="direct"
                     /note="Derived using Geneious Prime 2023.1.2 'Annotate
                     from Database' based on nucleotide similarity"
                     /label="21 bp repeats repeat region"
     misc_feature    2484..2575
                     /note="AT-rich region"
                     /note="Derived using Geneious Prime 2023.1.2 'Annotate
                     from Database' based on nucleotide similarity"
                     /label="AT-rich region"
     misc_feature    2576..2583
                     /note="DnaA box"
                     /note="Derived using Geneious Prime 2023.1.2 'Annotate
                     from Database' based on nucleotide similarity"
                     /label="DnaA box"
     promoter        2791..2895
                     /gene="bla"
                     /note="AmpR promoter"
                     /note="Derived using Geneious Prime 2023.1.2 'Annotate
                     from Database' based on nucleotide similarity"
                     /label="bla promoter"
     CDS             2896..3690
                     /gene="aphA"
                     /function="kanamycin resistance"
                     /codon_start=1
                     /transl_table=11
                     /product="aminoglycoside 3'-phosphotransferase"
                     /protein_id="ADZ30886.1"
                     /db_xref="GI:325559604"
                     /note="Derived using Geneious Prime 2023.1.2 'Annotate
                     from Database' based on protein similarity"
                     /label="aphA CDS"
     terminator      3691..3838
                     /Note="Beta-lactamase TEM terminator"
                     /note="Derived using Geneious Prime 2023.1.2 'Annotate
                     from Database' based on nucleotide similarity"
                     /label="bla terminator"
     terminator      complement(3840..3878)
                     /name="Tndr"
                     /note="rho independent terminator"
                     /note="Derived using Geneious Prime 2023.1.2 'Annotate
                     from Database' based on nucleotide similarity"
                     /label="Tndr"
     rep_origin      3881..4449
                     /direction="RIGHT"
                     /note="high-copy-number ColE1/pMB1/pBR322/pUC origin of 
                     replication; ori"
                     /note="Derived using Geneious Prime 2023.1.2 'Annotate
                     from Database' based on nucleotide similarity"
                     /label="ori rep origin"
     misc_RNA        3897..4449
                     /name="RNA-II"
                     /note="Derived using Geneious Prime 2023.1.2 'Annotate
                     from Database' based on nucleotide similarity"
                     /label="RNA-II"
     terminator      complement(3898..3931)
                     /name="Tndr"
                     /note="rho independent terminator"
                     /note="Derived using Geneious Prime 2023.1.2 'Annotate
                     from Database' based on nucleotide similarity"
                     /label="Tndr"
     misc_RNA        complement(3900..4007)
                     /name="RNA-I"
                     /note="Derived using Geneious Prime 2023.1.2 'Annotate
                     from Database' based on nucleotide similarity"
                     /label="RNA-I"
     misc_feature    4516..4662
                     /note="LB; left border. Identical to sequence near
                     agrocinopine synthase on Agrobacterium tumefaciens strain
                     1D1460 plasmid pTi1D1460 (CP032929 nucleotides 161,573 -
                     161,719). "
                     /note="Derived using Geneious Prime 2023.1.2 'Annotate
                     from Database' based on nucleotide similarity"
                     /label="LB; left border"
     misc_feature    4585..4609
                     /note="T-DNA left border sequence (Thole et al., (2007)
                     Plant Physiol 145:1211-1219)"
                     /note="Derived using Geneious Prime 2023.1.2 'Annotate
                     from Database' based on nucleotide similarity"
                     /label="misc"
     terminator      complement(4701..5408)
                     /note="OCS terminator"
                     /note="octopine synthase terminator"
                     /note="Derived using Geneious Prime 2023.1.2 'Annotate
                     from Database' based on nucleotide similarity"
                     /label="OCS terminator"
     CDS             complement(5416..5934)
                     /gene="p19"
                     /note="Tombusvirus RNA silencing suppressor 19 kDa
                     protein; similar to CAC01277.1; characterized in PubMed ID
                     18944038"
                     /codon_start=1
                     /transl_table=11
                     /product="RNA silencing suppressor 19 kDa protein"
                     /protein_id="AIN46664.1"
                     /db_xref="GI:684152027"
                     /note="Derived using Geneious Prime 2023.1.2 'Annotate
                     from Database' based on protein similarity"
                     /label="p19 CDS"
     promoter        complement(5939..6319)
                     /note="mas1'-2' mannopine synthase promoter; mas2' drives
                     MCS2 ORF; mas1' truncated by 96 nt; enhancer elements,
                     TATA box, and start codon missing"
                     /note="Derived using Geneious Prime 2023.1.2 'Annotate
                     from Database' based on nucleotide similarity"
                     /label="truncated MAS promoter"
     promoter        6359..7102
                     /note="Double CaMV 35S"
                     /note="Derived using Geneious Prime 2023.1.2 'Annotate
                     from Database' based on nucleotide similarity"
                     /label="2x35S pro (Plant Parts Kit)"
     misc_feature    7135..7189
                     /note="TMV Omega; translational enhancer from the tobacco
                     mosaic virus 5'-leader sequence (Gallie et al., 1988)"
                     /note="Derived using Geneious Prime 2023.1.2 'Annotate
                     from Database' based on nucleotide similarity"
                     /label="TMV Omega (Plant parts kit)"
     sig_peptide     7197..7286
                     /peptide="MGFVLFSQLPSFLLVSTLLLFLVISHSCRA"
                     /note="Derived using Geneious Prime 2023.1.2 'Annotate
                     from Database' based on protein similarity"
                     /label="signal peptide"
     CDS             7197..7286
                     /codon_start=1
                     /transl_table=1
                     /note="Nicotiana tabacum PR1a signal peptide (AA 1 to 30)"
                     /note="Derived using Geneious Prime 2023.1.2 'Annotate
                     from Database' based on protein similarity"
                     /label="NtPR1a SP CDS"
     CDS             join(7287,7477..>7481)
                     /label="GlyGly-Linker"
     intron          7288..7476
                     /Note="Portable intron (PIV2 aka IV2)"
                     /note="Derived using Geneious Prime 2023.1.2 'Annotate
                     from Database' based on nucleotide similarity"
                     /label="PIV2"
     cds             <7482..>7784
                     /label="PIP1 #0"
     CDS             <7785..>7868
                     /label="PIP1 #1"
     CDS             <7869..>7967
                     /label="PIP1 #2"
     CDS             <7968..>8039
                     /label="RCR3 #3"
     CDS             <8040..>8159
                     /label="PIP1 #4"
     CDS             <8160..>8300
                     /gene="pip1"
                     /codon_start=1
                     /product="phytophthora-inhibited protease 1"
                     /protein_id="ABG23376.1"
                     /db_xref="GI:108937128"
                     /label="PIP1 - Part 5"
     Mutation        8184..8186
                     /created_by="User"
                     /modified_by="User"
                     /label="N>S"
     Mutation        8187..8189
                     /created_by="User"
                     /modified_by="User"
                     /label="D>Q"
     Mutation        8193..8195
                     /created_by="User"
                     /modified_by="User"
                     /label="F>L"
     Mutation        8196..8198
                     /created_by="User"
                     /modified_by="User"
                     /label="H>Q"
     Mutation        8199..8201
                     /created_by="User"
                     /label="M>F"
     Mutation        8205..8207
                     /created_by="User"
                     /label="G>A"
     Mutation        8208..8210
                     /created_by="User"
                     /label="S>G"
     CDS             <8301..8429
                     /label="RCR3 #6"
     terminator      8434..8637
                     /note="CaMV poly(A) signal; cauliflower mosaic virus
                     polyadenylation signal"
                     /note="Plant parts kit"
                     /note="Derived using Geneious Prime 2023.1.2 'Annotate
                     from Database' based on nucleotide similarity"
                     /label="35S terminator"
     misc_feature    complement(8683..8837)
                     /note="RB; Right border. Identical to sequence near
                     D-nopaline dehydrogenase on Agrobacterium tumefaciens
                     strain 1D1460 plasmid pTi1D1460 (CP032929 nucleotides
                     186,435 - 186,589). "
                     /note="Derived using Geneious Prime 2023.1.2 'Annotate
                     from Database' based on nucleotide similarity"
                     /label="RB"
     misc_feature    8701..8725
                     /note="T-DNA right border sequence (Thole et al., (2007)
                     Plant Physiol 145:1211-1219)"
                     /note="Derived using Geneious Prime 2023.1.2 'Annotate
                     from Database' based on nucleotide similarity"
                     /label="misc"
ORIGIN      
        1 cgtgcggctg catgaaatcc tggccggttt gtctgatgcc aagctggcgg cctggccggc
       61 cagcttggcc gctgaagaaa ccgagcgccg ccgtctaaaa aggtgatgtg tatttgagta
      121 aaacagcttg cgtcatgcgg tcgctgcgta tatgatgcga tgagtaaata aacaaatacg
      181 caaggggaac gcatgaaggt tatcgctgta cttaaccaga aaggcgggtc aggcaagacg
      241 accatcgcaa cccatctagc ccgcgccctg caactcgccg gggccgatgt tctgttagtc
      301 gattccgatc cccagggcag tgcccgcgat tgggcggccg tgcgggaaga tcaaccgcta
      361 accgttgtcg gcatcgaccg cccgacgatt gaccgcgacg tgaaggccat cggccggcgc
      421 gacttcgtag tgatcgacgg agcgccccag gcggcggact tggctgtgtc cgcgatcaag
      481 gcagccgact tcgtgctgat tccggtgcag ccaagccctt acgacatatg ggccaccgcc
      541 gacctggtgg agctggttaa gcagcgcatt gaggtcacgg atggaaggct acaagcggcc
      601 tttgtcgtgt cgcgggcgat caaaggcacg cgcatcggcg gtgaggttgc cgaggcgctg
      661 gccgggtacg agctgcccat tcttgagtcc cgtatcacgc agcgcgtgag ctacccaggc
      721 actgccgccg ccggcacaac cgttcttgaa tcagaacccg agggcgacgc tgcccgcgag
      781 gtccaggcgc tggccgctga aattaaatca aaactcattt gagttaatga ggtaaagaga
      841 aaatgagcaa aagcacaaac acgctaagtg ccggccgtcc gagcgcacgc agcagcaagg
      901 ctgcaacgtt ggccagcctg gcagacacgc cagccatgaa gcgggtcaac tttcagttgc
      961 cggcggagga tcacaccaag ctgaagatgt acgcggtacg ccaaggcaag accattaccg
     1021 agctgctatc tgaatacatc gcgcagctac cagagtaaat gagcaaatga ataaatgagt
     1081 agatgaattt tagcggctaa aggaggcggc atggaaaatc aagaacaacc aggcaccgac
     1141 gccgtggaat gccccatgtg tggaggaacg ggcggttggc caggcgtaag cggctgggtt
     1201 gtctgccggc cctgcaatgg cactggaacc cccaagcccg aggaatcggc gtgacggtcg
     1261 caaaccatcc ggcccggtac aaatcggcgc ggcgctgggt gatgacctgg tggagaagtt
     1321 gaaggccgcg caggccgccc agcggcaacg catcgaggca gaagcacgcc ccggtgaatc
     1381 gtggcaagcg gccgctgatc gaatccgcaa agaatcccgg caaccgccgg cagccggtgc
     1441 gccgtcgatt aggaagccgc ccaagggcga cgagcaacca gattttttcg ttccgatgct
     1501 ctatgacgtg ggcacccgcg atagtcgcag catcatggac gtggccgttt tccgtctgtc
     1561 gaagcgtgac cgacgagctg gcgaggtgat ccgctacgag cttccagacg ggcacgtaga
     1621 ggtttccgca gggccggccg gcatggccag tgtgtgggat tacgacctgg tactgatggc
     1681 ggtttcccat ctaaccgaat ccatgaaccg ataccgggaa gggaagggag acaagcccgg
     1741 ccgcgtgttc cgtccacacg ttgcggacgt actcaagttc tgccggcgag ccgatggcgg
     1801 aaagcagaaa gacgacctgg tagaaacctg cattcggtta aacaccacgc acgttgccat
     1861 gcagcgtacg aagaaggcca agaacggccg cctggtgacg gtatccgagg gtgaagcctt
     1921 gattagccgc tacaagatcg taaagagcga aaccgggcgg ccggagtaca tcgagatcga
     1981 gctagctgat tggatgtacc gcgagatcac agaaggcaag aacccggacg tgctgacggt
     2041 tcaccccgat tactttttga tcgatcccgg catcggccgt tttctctacc gcctggcacg
     2101 ccgcgccgca ggcaaggcag aagccagatg gttgttcaag acgatctacg aacgcagtgg
     2161 cagcgccgga gagttcaaga agttctgttt caccgtgcgc aagctgatcg ggtcaaatga
     2221 cctgccggag tacgatttga aggaggaggc ggggcaggct ggcccgatcc tagtcatgcg
     2281 ctaccgcaac ctgatcgagg gcgaagcatc cgccggttcc taatgtacgg agcagatgct
     2341 agggcaaatt gccctagcag gggaaaaagg tcgaaaaagc ttctttcctg tggatagcac
     2401 gtacattggg aacccaaagc cgtacattgg gaaccggaac ccgtacattg ggaacccaaa
     2461 gccgtacatt gggaaccggt cacacatgta agtgactgat ataaaagaga aaaaaggcga
     2521 tttttccgcc taaaactctt taaaacttat taaaactctt aaaacccgcc tggcctgtgc
     2581 ataactgtct ggccagcgca cagccgaaca gctgcaaaaa gcgcctaccc ttcggtcgct
     2641 gcgctcccta cgccccgccg cttcgcgtcg gcctatcgcg gccgctggcc gctcaaaaat
     2701 ggctggccta cggccaggca atctaccagg gcgcggacaa gccgcgccgt cgccactcga
     2761 ccgccggcgc ccacatcaag gctccgagtg cgcggaaccc ctatttgttt atttttctaa
     2821 atacattcaa atatgtatcc gctcatgaga caataaccct gataaatgct tcaataatat
     2881 tgaaaaagga agagtatggc taaaatgaga atatcaccgg aattgaaaaa actgatcgaa
     2941 aaataccgct gcgtaaaaga tacggaagga atgtctcctg ctaaggtata taagctggtg
     3001 ggagaaaatg aaaacctata tttaaaaatg acggacagcc ggtataaagg gaccacctat
     3061 gatgtggaac gggaaaagga catgatgcta tggctggaag gaaagctgcc tgttccaaag
     3121 gtcctgcact ttgaacggca tgatggctgg agcaatctgc tcatgagtga ggccgatggc
     3181 gtcctttgct cggaagagta tgaagatgaa caaagccctg aaaagattat cgagctgtat
     3241 gcggagtgca tcaggctctt tcactccatc gacatatcgg attgtcccta tacgaatagc
     3301 ttagacagcc gcttagccga attggattac ttactgaata acgatctggc cgatgtggat
     3361 tgcgaaaact gggaagagga cactccattt aaagatccgc gcgagctgta tgatttttta
     3421 aagacggaaa agcccgaaga ggaacttgtc ttttcccacg gcgacctggg agacagcaac
     3481 atctttgtga aagatggcaa agtaagtggc tttattgatc ttgggagaag cggcagggcg
     3541 gacaagtggt atgacattgc cttctgcgtc cggtcgctca gggaggatat cggggaagaa
     3601 cagtatgtcg agctattttt tgacttactg gggatcaagc ctgattggga gaaaataaaa
     3661 tattatattt tactggatga attgttttag ctgtcagacc aagtttactc atatatactt
     3721 tagattgatt taaaacttca tttttaattt aaaaggatct aggtgaagat cctttttgat
     3781 aatctcatga ccaaaatccc ttaacgtgag ttttcgttcc actgagcgtc agaccccgta
     3841 gaaaagatca aaggatcttc ttgagatcct ttttttctgc gcgtaatctg ctgcttgcaa
     3901 acaaaaaaac caccgctacc agcggtggtt tgtttgccgg atcaagagct accaactctt
     3961 tttccgaagg taactggctt cagcagagcg cagataccaa atactgttct tctagtgtag
     4021 ccgtagttag gccaccactt caagaactct gtagcaccgc ctacatacct cgctctgcta
     4081 atcctgttac cagtggctgc tgccagtggc gataagtcgt gtcttaccgg gttggactca
     4141 agacgatagt taccggataa ggcgcagcgg tcgggctgaa cggggggttc gtgcacacag
     4201 cccagcttgg agcgaacgac ctacaccgaa ctgagatacc tacagcgtga gctatgagaa
     4261 agcgccacgc ttcccgaagg gagaaaggcg gacaggtatc cggtaagcgg cagggtcgga
     4321 acaggagagc gcacgaggga gcttccaggg ggaaacgcct ggtatcttta tagtcctgtc
     4381 gggtttcgcc acctctgact tgagcgtcga tttttgtgat gctcgtcagg ggggcggagc
     4441 ctatggaaaa acgccagcaa cgcggccttt ttacggttcc tgctcggatc tgttggaccg
     4501 gacagtagtc atggttgatg ggctgcctgt atcgagtggt gattttgtgc cgagctgccg
     4561 gtcggggagc tgttggctgg ctggtggcag gatatattgt ggtgtaaaca aattgacgct
     4621 tagacaactt aataacacat tgcggacgtt tttaatgtac tggggttgaa cactctgtgc
     4681 cgaattcgga tccagcggtc ctgctgagcc tcgacatgtt gtcgcaaaat tcgccctgga
     4741 cccgcccaac gatttgtcgt cactgtcaag gtttgacctg cacttcattt ggggcccaca
     4801 tacaccaaaa aaatgctgca taattctcgg ggcagcaagt cggttacccg gccgccgtgc
     4861 tggaccgggt tgaatggtgc ccgtaacttt cggtagagcg gacggccaat actcaacttc
     4921 aaggaatctc acccatgcgc gccggcgggg aaccggagtt cccttcagtg agcgttatta
     4981 gttcgccgct cggtgtgtcg tagatactag cccctggggc acttttgaaa tttgaataag
     5041 atttatgtaa tcagtctttt aggtttgacc ggttctgccg ctttttttaa aattggattt
     5101 gtaataataa aacgcaattg tttgttattg tggcgctcta tcatagatgt cgctataaac
     5161 ctattcagca caatatattg ttttcatttt aatattgtac atataagtag tagggtacaa
     5221 tcagtaaatt gaacggagaa tattattcat aaaaatacga tagtaacggg tgatatattc
     5281 attagaatga accgaaaccg gcggtaagga tctgagctac acatgctcag gttttttaca
     5341 acgtgcacaa cagaattgaa agcaaatatc atgcgatcat aggcttctcg catatctcat
     5401 taaagcagga caagcttact cgctttcttt ttcgaaagtt tgagtacctt cagggcatcc
     5461 tcttgataca ttactttcca cttcgattgg ggcaagctgt agcagttctt gcttagaccg
     5521 aattgccatc tcacagagat gctgaagagt tcgcgaccct ccagaaacgg tgatactaac
     5581 tcctcgaaac cgaatactat aggtacatcc gatctggtcg aaaccgaaaa atcgagatgc
     5641 tgcatagtta accgaatctc ccgtccaaga tccaaggact ctgtgcagtg aagcttccgt
     5701 cctgtcgtat ctgagatatc tcttaaatac aactttcccg aaaccccagc tttccttgaa
     5761 accaagggga ttatcttgat tcgaattcgt ctcatcgtta tgtagccgcc actcagtcca
     5821 actcggactt tcgtcaggaa gtttgaaggg agaagtggta cctcctgatc ctccatccca
     5881 acgttcactg ttagcttgtt ccctagcgtc gtttccttgt atagctcgtt ccatcattcg
     5941 atttggtgta tcgagattgg ttatgaaatt cagatgctag tgtaatgtat tggtaatttg
     6001 ggaagatata ataggaagca aggctattta tccatttctg aaaaggcgaa atggcgtcac
     6061 cgcgagcgtc acgcgcattc cgttcttgct gtaaagcgtt gtttggtaca cttttgacta
     6121 gcgaggcttg gcgtgtcagc gtatctattc aaaagtcgtt aatggctgcg gatcaagaaa
     6181 aagttggaat agaaacagaa tacccgcgaa attcaggccc ggttgccatg tcctacacgc
     6241 cgaaataaac gaccaaatta gtagaaaaat aaaaactgac taggatactt acgtcacgtc
     6301 ttgcgcactg atttgaaaaa tctcaatata aactccgcaa gaattcaagc ttggaggtca
     6361 acatggtgga gcacgacact ctggtctact ccaaaaatgt caaagataca gtctcagaag
     6421 atcaaagggc tattgagact tttcaacaaa ggataatttc gggaaacctc ctcggattcc
     6481 attgcccagc tatctgtcac ttcatcgaaa ggacagtaga aaaggaaggt ggctcctaca
     6541 aatgccatca ttgcgataaa ggaaaggcta tcattcaaga tctctctgcc gacagtggtc
     6601 ccaaagatgg acccccaccc acgaggagca tcgtggaaaa agaagaggtt ccaaccacgt
     6661 ctacaaagca agtggattga tgtgataaca tggtggagca cgacactctg gtctactcca
     6721 aaaatgtcaa agatacagtc tcagaagatc aaagggctat tgagactttt caacaaagga
     6781 taatttcggg aaacctcctc ggattccatt gcccagctat ctgtcacttc atcgaaagga
     6841 cagtagaaaa ggaaggtggc tcctacaaat gccatcattg cgataaagga aaggctatca
     6901 ttcaagatct ctctgccgac agtggtccca aagatggacc cccacccacg aggagcatcg
     6961 tggaaaaaga agaggttcca accacgtcta caaagcaagt ggattgatgt gacatctcca
     7021 ctgacgtaag ggatgacgca caatcccact atccttcgca agacccttcc tctatataag
     7081 gaagttcatt tcatttggag aggacacgct cgagtataag agctcatttt tacaacaatt
     7141 accaacaaca acaaacaaca aacaacatta caattacatt tacaattatc gatacaatgg
     7201 gatttgttct cttttcacaa ttgccttcat ttcttcttgt ctctacactt ctcttattcc
     7261 tagtaatatc ccactcttgc cgtgcaggta agtttctgct tctacctttg atatatatat
     7321 aataattatc attaattagt agtaatataa tatttcaaat atttttttca aaataaaaga
     7381 atgtagtata tagcaattgc ttttctgtag tttataagtg tgtatatttt aatttataac
     7441 ttttctaata tatgaccaaa atttgttgat gtgcaggagg tcgcaactta aaagaattat
     7501 ccatgcttga aaggcatgaa aattggatgg ttcatcatgg acgtgtatac aaagatgata
     7561 tagaaaaaga acaccgcttc aagacattca aggaaaacgt tgagttcatc gaatctttca
     7621 acaagaacgg aactcaacgt tataagctag ccgtcaataa atatgctgat ctgaccactg
     7681 aggaattcac aacatcattt atggggctcg acacttcatt actatcccag caagaatcaa
     7741 cagctacaac aacgtccttt aaatatgata gtgtgactga agtgccgaat agcatggact
     7801 ggagaaagag agggagtgtc acaggagtca aggatcaagg tgtatgtgga tgttgttggg
     7861 cattttctgc ggccgcggct atagaaggag catatcaaat tgcaaacaac gaactaatct
     7921 ctctttcaga gcaacaacta ttggattgct ctacgcagaa caaaggctgc aacggaggtt
     7981 taatgacgaa tgcattcgat tttatcatag aaaatggtgg aatttcaagg gaatcagact
     8041 atccttatga agaagctcaa aatgtttgca agaccgaaca accagcagca gttactatca
     8101 atggctacga agtcgtacca tctgacgagt catcgttgtt gaaagctgta gtgaatcagc
     8161 ctatttctgt tggtattgcg gctagccaag agttacagtt ttacgcggga ggaatatatg
     8221 atggaagttg taattctaga ctgaatcatg cagtgacagt tataggttat gggacaagtg
     8281 aagaagatgg tacaaaatat tggttgttga agaattcatg gggaacaagt tggggcgaga
     8341 atgggtttat gaaaattata agagattctg gggatccttc aggtctttgt gatatcgcaa
     8401 agatgtcatc ttatccaaac atagcatgag cttctctagc tagagtcgat cgacaagctc
     8461 gagtttctcc ataataatgt gtgagtagtt cccagataag ggaattaggg ttcctatagg
     8521 gtttcgctca tgtgttgagc atataagaaa cccttagtat gtatttgtat ttgtaaaata
     8581 cttctatcaa taaaatttct aattcctaaa accaaaatcc agtactaaaa tccagatcgc
     8641 tactagagga tgcacatgtg accgagggac acgaagtgat ccgtttaaac tatcagtgtt
     8701 tgacaggata tattggcggg taaacctaag agaaaagagc gtttattaga ataatcggat
     8761 atttaaaagg gcgtgaaaag gtttatccgt tcgtccattt gtatgtgcat gccaaccaca
     8821 gggttcccct cgggagtcag c
//
