# Supplementary material for: Bioengineering secreted proteases converts divergent Rcr3 orthologs and paralogs into extracellular immune co-receptors
Source: bioRxiv preprint, doi:10.1101/2024.02.14.580413, version 2 (2024-05-23)
Supplement: Dataset S2 [file 580413_file07.zip › S2_Dataset/pJK100-034.gb]

LOCUS       pJK100-034              7159 bp    DNA     circular UNA 29-JAN-2024
DEFINITION  pL2M-2x35S::NtPR1a-P0R1P2P3P4P5R6.
ACCESSION   urn.local...2csd-ecqffxz
VERSION     urn.local...2csd-ecqffxz
KEYWORDS    .
SOURCE      
  ORGANISM  .
FEATURES             Location/Qualifiers
     misc_feature    1..2785
                     /note="pVS1ori short"
                     /note="Derived using Geneious Prime 2023.1.2 'Annotate
                     from Database' based on nucleotide similarity"
                     /label="pVS1ori short"
     CDS             193..822
                     /note="StaA; similar to IncC2"
                     /codon_start=1
                     /transl_table=11
                     /product="pVS1 partitioning protein"
                     /protein_id="AAD19678.1"
                     /db_xref="GI:4378781"
                     /note="Derived using Geneious Prime 2023.1.2 'Annotate
                     from Database' based on protein similarity"
                     /label="pVS1 partitioning protein CDS"
     CDS             843..1058
                     /note="ORF3; not required for stable maintenance"
                     /codon_start=1
                     /transl_table=11
                     /product="hypothetical protein"
                     /protein_id="AAD19679.1"
                     /db_xref="GI:4378782"
                     /note="Derived using Geneious Prime 2023.1.2 'Annotate
                     from Database' based on protein similarity"
                     /label="hypothetical protein CDS"
     misc_feature    1089..1101
                     /name="KorB box"
                     /note="KorB box"
                     /note="Derived using Geneious Prime 2023.1.2 'Annotate
                     from Database' based on nucleotide similarity"
                     /label="KorB box"
     CDS             1217..2323
                     /note="RepA"
                     /transl_table=11
                     /product="pVS1 replication protein"
                     /protein_id="AAD19680.1"
                     /db_xref="GI:4378783"
                     /note="Derived using Geneious Prime 2023.1.2 'Annotate
                     from Database' based on protein similarity"
                     /label="pVS1 replication protein CDS"
     rep_origin      2389..2583
                     /note="pVS1 origin of replication"
                     /note="Derived using Geneious Prime 2023.1.2 'Annotate
                     from Database' based on nucleotide similarity"
                     /label="pVS1 origin of replication rep origin"
     misc_feature    2389..2396
                     /note="DnaA box"
                     /note="Derived using Geneious Prime 2023.1.2 'Annotate
                     from Database' based on nucleotide similarity"
                     /label="DnaA box"
     repeat_region   2400..2483
                     /note="21 bp repeats"
                     /rpt_type="direct"
                     /note="Derived using Geneious Prime 2023.1.2 'Annotate
                     from Database' based on nucleotide similarity"
                     /label="21 bp repeats repeat region"
     misc_feature    2484..2575
                     /note="AT-rich region"
                     /note="Derived using Geneious Prime 2023.1.2 'Annotate
                     from Database' based on nucleotide similarity"
                     /label="AT-rich region"
     misc_feature    2576..2583
                     /note="DnaA box"
                     /note="Derived using Geneious Prime 2023.1.2 'Annotate
                     from Database' based on nucleotide similarity"
                     /label="DnaA box"
     promoter        2791..2895
                     /gene="bla"
                     /note="AmpR promoter"
                     /note="Derived using Geneious Prime 2023.1.2 'Annotate
                     from Database' based on nucleotide similarity"
                     /label="bla promoter"
     CDS             2896..3690
                     /gene="aphA"
                     /function="kanamycin resistance"
                     /codon_start=1
                     /transl_table=11
                     /product="aminoglycoside 3'-phosphotransferase"
                     /protein_id="ADZ30886.1"
                     /db_xref="GI:325559604"
                     /note="Derived using Geneious Prime 2023.1.2 'Annotate
                     from Database' based on protein similarity"
                     /label="aphA CDS"
     terminator      3691..3838
                     /Note="Beta-lactamase TEM terminator"
                     /note="Derived using Geneious Prime 2023.1.2 'Annotate
                     from Database' based on nucleotide similarity"
                     /label="bla terminator"
     terminator      complement(3840..3878)
                     /name="Tndr"
                     /note="rho independent terminator"
                     /note="Derived using Geneious Prime 2023.1.2 'Annotate
                     from Database' based on nucleotide similarity"
                     /label="Tndr"
     rep_origin      3881..4449
                     /direction="RIGHT"
                     /note="high-copy-number ColE1/pMB1/pBR322/pUC origin of 
                     replication; ori"
                     /note="Derived using Geneious Prime 2023.1.2 'Annotate
                     from Database' based on nucleotide similarity"
                     /label="ori rep origin"
     misc_RNA        3897..4449
                     /name="RNA-II"
                     /note="Derived using Geneious Prime 2023.1.2 'Annotate
                     from Database' based on nucleotide similarity"
                     /label="RNA-II"
     terminator      complement(3898..3931)
                     /name="Tndr"
                     /note="rho independent terminator"
                     /note="Derived using Geneious Prime 2023.1.2 'Annotate
                     from Database' based on nucleotide similarity"
                     /label="Tndr"
     misc_RNA        complement(3900..4007)
                     /name="RNA-I"
                     /note="Derived using Geneious Prime 2023.1.2 'Annotate
                     from Database' based on nucleotide similarity"
                     /label="RNA-I"
     misc_feature    4516..4662
                     /note="LB; left border. Identical to sequence near
                     agrocinopine synthase on Agrobacterium tumefaciens strain
                     1D1460 plasmid pTi1D1460 (CP032929 nucleotides 161,573 -
                     161,719). "
                     /note="Derived using Geneious Prime 2023.1.2 'Annotate
                     from Database' based on nucleotide similarity"
                     /label="LB; left border"
     misc_feature    4585..4609
                     /note="T-DNA left border sequence (Thole et al., (2007)
                     Plant Physiol 145:1211-1219)"
                     /note="Derived using Geneious Prime 2023.1.2 'Annotate
                     from Database' based on nucleotide similarity"
                     /label="misc"
     promoter        4700..5443
                     /note="Double CaMV 35S"
                     /note="Derived using Geneious Prime 2023.1.2 'Annotate
                     from Database' based on nucleotide similarity"
                     /label="2x35S pro (Plant Parts Kit)"
     misc_feature    5476..5530
                     /note="TMV Omega; translational enhancer from the tobacco
                     mosaic virus 5'-leader sequence (Gallie et al., 1988)"
                     /note="Derived using Geneious Prime 2023.1.2 'Annotate
                     from Database' based on nucleotide similarity"
                     /label="TMV Omega (Plant parts kit)"
     sig_peptide     5538..5627
                     /peptide="MGFVLFSQLPSFLLVSTLLLFLVISHSCRA"
                     /note="Derived using Geneious Prime 2023.1.2 'Annotate
                     from Database' based on protein similarity"
                     /label="signal peptide"
     CDS             5538..5627
                     /codon_start=1
                     /transl_table=1
                     /note="Nicotiana tabacum PR1a signal peptide (AA 1 to 30)"
                     /note="Derived using Geneious Prime 2023.1.2 'Annotate
                     from Database' based on protein similarity"
                     /label="NtPR1a SP CDS"
     CDS             join(5628,5818..5822)
                     /label="linker CDS"
     intron          5629..5817
                     /Note="Portable intron (PIV2 aka IV2)"
                     /note="Derived using Geneious Prime 2023.1.2 'Annotate
                     from Database' based on nucleotide similarity"
                     /label="PIV2"
     CDS             <5823..>6125
                     /gene="pip1"
                     /product="phytophthora-inhibited protease 1"
                     /protein_id="ABG23376.1"
                     /db_xref="GI:108937128"
                     /note="Derived using Geneious Prime 2020.1.1 'Annotate
                     from Database' based on nucleotide similarity"
                     /label="Pip1 pro-domain fragment CDS"
     CDS             <6126..>6206
                     /gene="Rcr3"
                     /note="required for Cf-2-dependent disease resistance"
                     /product="cysteine protease"
                     /protein_id="AAM19207.1"
                     /db_xref="GI:20334373"
                     /note="Derived using Geneious Prime 2020.1.1 'Annotate
                     from Database' based on nucleotide similarity"
                     /label="Rcr3pim fragment 1 CDS"
     CDS             <6207..>6311
                     /gene="pip1"
                     /product="phytophthora-inhibited protease 1"
                     /protein_id="ABG23376.1"
                     /db_xref="GI:108937128"
                     /note="Derived using Geneious Prime 2020.1.1 'Annotate
                     from Database' based on nucleotide similarity"
                     /label="Pip1 fragment 2 CDS"
     CDS             <6312..>6386
                     /gene="pip1"
                     /product="phytophthora-inhibited protease 1"
                     /protein_id="ABG23376.1"
                     /db_xref="GI:108937128"
                     /note="Derived using Geneious Prime 2020.1.1 'Annotate
                     from Database' based on nucleotide similarity"
                     /label="Pip1 fragment 3 CDS"
     CDS             <6387..>6506
                     /gene="pip1"
                     /product="phytophthora-inhibited protease 1"
                     /protein_id="ABG23376.1"
                     /db_xref="GI:108937128"
                     /note="Derived using Geneious Prime 2020.1.1 'Annotate
                     from Database' based on nucleotide similarity"
                     /label="Pip1 fragment 4 CDS"
     CDS             <6507..>6647
                     /gene="pip1"
                     /product="phytophthora-inhibited protease 1"
                     /protein_id="ABG23376.1"
                     /db_xref="GI:108937128"
                     /note="Derived using Geneious Prime 2020.1.1 'Annotate
                     from Database' based on nucleotide similarity"
                     /label="Pip1 fragment 5 CDS"
     CDS             <6648..6776
                     /gene="Rcr3"
                     /note="required for Cf-2-dependent disease resistance"
                     /product="cysteine protease"
                     /protein_id="AAM19207.1"
                     /db_xref="GI:20334373"
                     /note="Derived using Geneious Prime 2020.1.1 'Annotate
                     from Database' based on nucleotide similarity"
                     /label="Rcr3pim fragment 6 CDS"
     terminator      6781..6984
                     /note="CaMV poly(A) signal; cauliflower mosaic virus
                     polyadenylation signal"
                     /note="Plant parts kit"
                     /note="Derived using Geneious Prime 2023.1.2 'Annotate
                     from Database' based on nucleotide similarity"
                     /label="35S terminator"
     misc_feature    complement(7030..7155)
                     /note="RB; Right border. Identical to sequence near
                     D-nopaline dehydrogenase on Agrobacterium tumefaciens
                     strain 1D1460 plasmid pTi1D1460. Partial RB overdrive
                     sequence (CP032929 nucleotides 186,435 - 186,560)."
                     /label="RB partial overdrive sequence"
     misc_feature    7048..7072
                     /note="T-DNA right border sequence (Thole et al., (2007)
                     Plant Physiol 145:1211-1219)"
                     /note="Derived using Geneious Prime 2023.1.2 'Annotate
                     from Database' based on nucleotide similarity"
                     /label="misc"
ORIGIN      
        1 cgtgcggctg catgaaatcc tggccggttt gtctgatgcc aagctggcgg cctggccggc
       61 cagcttggcc gctgaagaaa ccgagcgccg ccgtctaaaa aggtgatgtg tatttgagta
      121 aaacagcttg cgtcatgcgg tcgctgcgta tatgatgcga tgagtaaata aacaaatacg
      181 caaggggaac gcatgaaggt tatcgctgta cttaaccaga aaggcgggtc aggcaagacg
      241 accatcgcaa cccatctagc ccgcgccctg caactcgccg gggccgatgt tctgttagtc
      301 gattccgatc cccagggcag tgcccgcgat tgggcggccg tgcgggaaga tcaaccgcta
      361 accgttgtcg gcatcgaccg cccgacgatt gaccgcgacg tgaaggccat cggccggcgc
      421 gacttcgtag tgatcgacgg agcgccccag gcggcggact tggctgtgtc cgcgatcaag
      481 gcagccgact tcgtgctgat tccggtgcag ccaagccctt acgacatatg ggccaccgcc
      541 gacctggtgg agctggttaa gcagcgcatt gaggtcacgg atggaaggct acaagcggcc
      601 tttgtcgtgt cgcgggcgat caaaggcacg cgcatcggcg gtgaggttgc cgaggcgctg
      661 gccgggtacg agctgcccat tcttgagtcc cgtatcacgc agcgcgtgag ctacccaggc
      721 actgccgccg ccggcacaac cgttcttgaa tcagaacccg agggcgacgc tgcccgcgag
      781 gtccaggcgc tggccgctga aattaaatca aaactcattt gagttaatga ggtaaagaga
      841 aaatgagcaa aagcacaaac acgctaagtg ccggccgtcc gagcgcacgc agcagcaagg
      901 ctgcaacgtt ggccagcctg gcagacacgc cagccatgaa gcgggtcaac tttcagttgc
      961 cggcggagga tcacaccaag ctgaagatgt acgcggtacg ccaaggcaag accattaccg
     1021 agctgctatc tgaatacatc gcgcagctac cagagtaaat gagcaaatga ataaatgagt
     1081 agatgaattt tagcggctaa aggaggcggc atggaaaatc aagaacaacc aggcaccgac
     1141 gccgtggaat gccccatgtg tggaggaacg ggcggttggc caggcgtaag cggctgggtt
     1201 gtctgccggc cctgcaatgg cactggaacc cccaagcccg aggaatcggc gtgacggtcg
     1261 caaaccatcc ggcccggtac aaatcggcgc ggcgctgggt gatgacctgg tggagaagtt
     1321 gaaggccgcg caggccgccc agcggcaacg catcgaggca gaagcacgcc ccggtgaatc
     1381 gtggcaagcg gccgctgatc gaatccgcaa agaatcccgg caaccgccgg cagccggtgc
     1441 gccgtcgatt aggaagccgc ccaagggcga cgagcaacca gattttttcg ttccgatgct
     1501 ctatgacgtg ggcacccgcg atagtcgcag catcatggac gtggccgttt tccgtctgtc
     1561 gaagcgtgac cgacgagctg gcgaggtgat ccgctacgag cttccagacg ggcacgtaga
     1621 ggtttccgca gggccggccg gcatggccag tgtgtgggat tacgacctgg tactgatggc
     1681 ggtttcccat ctaaccgaat ccatgaaccg ataccgggaa gggaagggag acaagcccgg
     1741 ccgcgtgttc cgtccacacg ttgcggacgt actcaagttc tgccggcgag ccgatggcgg
     1801 aaagcagaaa gacgacctgg tagaaacctg cattcggtta aacaccacgc acgttgccat
     1861 gcagcgtacg aagaaggcca agaacggccg cctggtgacg gtatccgagg gtgaagcctt
     1921 gattagccgc tacaagatcg taaagagcga aaccgggcgg ccggagtaca tcgagatcga
     1981 gctagctgat tggatgtacc gcgagatcac agaaggcaag aacccggacg tgctgacggt
     2041 tcaccccgat tactttttga tcgatcccgg catcggccgt tttctctacc gcctggcacg
     2101 ccgcgccgca ggcaaggcag aagccagatg gttgttcaag acgatctacg aacgcagtgg
     2161 cagcgccgga gagttcaaga agttctgttt caccgtgcgc aagctgatcg ggtcaaatga
     2221 cctgccggag tacgatttga aggaggaggc ggggcaggct ggcccgatcc tagtcatgcg
     2281 ctaccgcaac ctgatcgagg gcgaagcatc cgccggttcc taatgtacgg agcagatgct
     2341 agggcaaatt gccctagcag gggaaaaagg tcgaaaaagc ttctttcctg tggatagcac
     2401 gtacattggg aacccaaagc cgtacattgg gaaccggaac ccgtacattg ggaacccaaa
     2461 gccgtacatt gggaaccggt cacacatgta agtgactgat ataaaagaga aaaaaggcga
     2521 tttttccgcc taaaactctt taaaacttat taaaactctt aaaacccgcc tggcctgtgc
     2581 ataactgtct ggccagcgca cagccgaaca gctgcaaaaa gcgcctaccc ttcggtcgct
     2641 gcgctcccta cgccccgccg cttcgcgtcg gcctatcgcg gccgctggcc gctcaaaaat
     2701 ggctggccta cggccaggca atctaccagg gcgcggacaa gccgcgccgt cgccactcga
     2761 ccgccggcgc ccacatcaag gctccgagtg cgcggaaccc ctatttgttt atttttctaa
     2821 atacattcaa atatgtatcc gctcatgaga caataaccct gataaatgct tcaataatat
     2881 tgaaaaagga agagtatggc taaaatgaga atatcaccgg aattgaaaaa actgatcgaa
     2941 aaataccgct gcgtaaaaga tacggaagga atgtctcctg ctaaggtata taagctggtg
     3001 ggagaaaatg aaaacctata tttaaaaatg acggacagcc ggtataaagg gaccacctat
     3061 gatgtggaac gggaaaagga catgatgcta tggctggaag gaaagctgcc tgttccaaag
     3121 gtcctgcact ttgaacggca tgatggctgg agcaatctgc tcatgagtga ggccgatggc
     3181 gtcctttgct cggaagagta tgaagatgaa caaagccctg aaaagattat cgagctgtat
     3241 gcggagtgca tcaggctctt tcactccatc gacatatcgg attgtcccta tacgaatagc
     3301 ttagacagcc gcttagccga attggattac ttactgaata acgatctggc cgatgtggat
     3361 tgcgaaaact gggaagagga cactccattt aaagatccgc gcgagctgta tgatttttta
     3421 aagacggaaa agcccgaaga ggaacttgtc ttttcccacg gcgacctggg agacagcaac
     3481 atctttgtga aagatggcaa agtaagtggc tttattgatc ttgggagaag cggcagggcg
     3541 gacaagtggt atgacattgc cttctgcgtc cggtcgctca gggaggatat cggggaagaa
     3601 cagtatgtcg agctattttt tgacttactg gggatcaagc ctgattggga gaaaataaaa
     3661 tattatattt tactggatga attgttttag ctgtcagacc aagtttactc atatatactt
     3721 tagattgatt taaaacttca tttttaattt aaaaggatct aggtgaagat cctttttgat
     3781 aatctcatga ccaaaatccc ttaacgtgag ttttcgttcc actgagcgtc agaccccgta
     3841 gaaaagatca aaggatcttc ttgagatcct ttttttctgc gcgtaatctg ctgcttgcaa
     3901 acaaaaaaac caccgctacc agcggtggtt tgtttgccgg atcaagagct accaactctt
     3961 tttccgaagg taactggctt cagcagagcg cagataccaa atactgttct tctagtgtag
     4021 ccgtagttag gccaccactt caagaactct gtagcaccgc ctacatacct cgctctgcta
     4081 atcctgttac cagtggctgc tgccagtggc gataagtcgt gtcttaccgg gttggactca
     4141 agacgatagt taccggataa ggcgcagcgg tcgggctgaa cggggggttc gtgcacacag
     4201 cccagcttgg agcgaacgac ctacaccgaa ctgagatacc tacagcgtga gctatgagaa
     4261 agcgccacgc ttcccgaagg gagaaaggcg gacaggtatc cggtaagcgg cagggtcgga
     4321 acaggagagc gcacgaggga gcttccaggg ggaaacgcct ggtatcttta tagtcctgtc
     4381 gggtttcgcc acctctgact tgagcgtcga tttttgtgat gctcgtcagg ggggcggagc
     4441 ctatggaaaa acgccagcaa cgcggccttt ttacggttcc tgctcggatc tgttggaccg
     4501 gacagtagtc atggttgatg ggctgcctgt atcgagtggt gattttgtgc cgagctgccg
     4561 gtcggggagc tgttggctgg ctggtggcag gatatattgt ggtgtaaaca aattgacgct
     4621 tagacaactt aataacacat tgcggacgtt tttaatgtac tggggttgaa cactctgtgc
     4681 cgaattcgga tccggaggtc aacatggtgg agcacgacac tctggtctac tccaaaaatg
     4741 tcaaagatac agtctcagaa gatcaaaggg ctattgagac ttttcaacaa aggataattt
     4801 cgggaaacct cctcggattc cattgcccag ctatctgtca cttcatcgaa aggacagtag
     4861 aaaaggaagg tggctcctac aaatgccatc attgcgataa aggaaaggct atcattcaag
     4921 atctctctgc cgacagtggt cccaaagatg gacccccacc cacgaggagc atcgtggaaa
     4981 aagaagaggt tccaaccacg tctacaaagc aagtggattg atgtgataac atggtggagc
     5041 acgacactct ggtctactcc aaaaatgtca aagatacagt ctcagaagat caaagggcta
     5101 ttgagacttt tcaacaaagg ataatttcgg gaaacctcct cggattccat tgcccagcta
     5161 tctgtcactt catcgaaagg acagtagaaa aggaaggtgg ctcctacaaa tgccatcatt
     5221 gcgataaagg aaaggctatc attcaagatc tctctgccga cagtggtccc aaagatggac
     5281 ccccacccac gaggagcatc gtggaaaaag aagaggttcc aaccacgtct acaaagcaag
     5341 tggattgatg tgacatctcc actgacgtaa gggatgacgc acaatcccac tatccttcgc
     5401 aagacccttc ctctatataa ggaagttcat ttcatttgga gaggacacgc tcgagtataa
     5461 gagctcattt ttacaacaat taccaacaac aacaaacaac aaacaacatt acaattacat
     5521 ttacaattat cgatacaatg ggatttgttc tcttttcaca attgccttca tttcttcttg
     5581 tctctacact tctcttattc ctagtaatat cccactcttg ccgtgcaggt aagtttctgc
     5641 ttctaccttt gatatatata taataattat cattaattag tagtaatata atatttcaaa
     5701 tatttttttc aaaataaaag aatgtagtat atagcaattg cttttctgta gtttataagt
     5761 gtgtatattt taatttataa cttttctaat atatgaccaa aatttgttga tgtgcaggag
     5821 gtcgcaactt aaaagaatta tccatgcttg aaaggcatga aaattggatg gttcatcatg
     5881 gacgtgtata caaagatgat atagaaaaag aacaccgctt caagacattc aaggaaaacg
     5941 ttgagttcat cgaatctttc aacaagaacg gaactcaacg ttataagcta gccgtcaata
     6001 aatatgctga tctgaccact gaggaattca caacatcatt tatggggctc gacacttcat
     6061 tactatccca gcaagaatca acagctacaa caacgtcctt taaatatgat agtgtgactg
     6121 aagtgccgtc taacttggac tggagagagt ctggggctgt cactcaagtg aaacatcaag
     6181 gtcgatgtgg atgttgctgg gcgttttctg cggccgcggc tatagaagga gcatatcaaa
     6241 ttgcaaacaa cgaactaatc tctctttcag agcaacaact attggattgc tctacgcaga
     6301 acaaaggctg cgagggcgga ctaatgactg tcgcttacga cttcttactt cagaacaatg
     6361 gcgggggcat taccacagag actaactatc cttatgaaga agctcaaaat gtttgcaaga
     6421 ccgaacaacc agcagcagtt actatcaatg gctacgaagt cgtaccatct gacgagtcat
     6481 cgttgttgaa agctgtagtg aatcagccta tttctgttgg tattgcggct aacgatgagt
     6541 ttcatatgta cggaagtgga atatatgatg gaagttgtaa ttctagactg aatcatgcag
     6601 tgacagttat aggttatggg acaagtgaag aagatggtac aaaatattgg ttgttgaaga
     6661 attcatgggg aacaagttgg ggcgagaatg ggtttatgaa aattataaga gattctgggg
     6721 atccttcagg tctttgtgat atcgcaaaga tgtcatctta tccaaacata gcatgagctt
     6781 ctctagctag agtcgatcga caagctcgag tttctccata ataatgtgtg agtagttccc
     6841 agataaggga attagggttc ctatagggtt tcgctcatgt gttgagcata taagaaaccc
     6901 ttagtatgta tttgtatttg taaaatactt ctatcaataa aatttctaat tcctaaaacc
     6961 aaaatccagt actaaaatcc agatcgctgc aagaggatgc acatgtgacc gagggacacg
     7021 aagtgatccg tttaaactat cagtgtttga caggatatat tggcgggtaa acctaagaga
     7081 aaagagcgtt tattagaata atcggatatt taaaagggcg tgaaaaggtt tatccgttcg
     7141 tccatttgta tgtgccagc
//
