# Supplementary material for: Bioengineering secreted proteases converts divergent Rcr3 orthologs and paralogs into extracellular immune co-receptors
Source: bioRxiv preprint, doi:10.1101/2024.02.14.580413, version 2 (2024-05-23)
Supplement: Dataset S2 [file 580413_file07.zip › S2_Dataset/pJK235-004.gb]

LOCUS       pJK235-004              8838 bp    DNA     circular UNA 29-JAN-2024
DEFINITION  pL2M-P19//2x35S::NtPR1a-P0P1P2P3Improved-4_R5R6.
ACCESSION   urn.local...2d0o-ecqffzp
VERSION     urn.local...2d0o-ecqffzp
KEYWORDS    .
SOURCE      
  ORGANISM  .
FEATURES             Location/Qualifiers
     misc_feature    1..2785
                     /note="pVS1ori short"
                     /note="Derived using Geneious Prime 2023.1.2 'Annotate
                     from Database' based on nucleotide similarity"
                     /label="pVS1ori short"
     CDS             193..822
                     /note="StaA; similar to IncC2"
                     /codon_start=1
                     /transl_table=11
                     /product="pVS1 partitioning protein"
                     /protein_id="AAD19678.1"
                     /db_xref="GI:4378781"
                     /note="Derived using Geneious Prime 2023.1.2 'Annotate
                     from Database' based on protein similarity"
                     /label="pVS1 partitioning protein CDS"
     CDS             843..1058
                     /note="ORF3; not required for stable maintenance"
                     /codon_start=1
                     /transl_table=11
                     /product="hypothetical protein"
                     /protein_id="AAD19679.1"
                     /db_xref="GI:4378782"
                     /note="Derived using Geneious Prime 2023.1.2 'Annotate
                     from Database' based on protein similarity"
                     /label="hypothetical protein CDS"
     misc_feature    1089..1101
                     /name="KorB box"
                     /note="KorB box"
                     /note="Derived using Geneious Prime 2023.1.2 'Annotate
                     from Database' based on nucleotide similarity"
                     /label="KorB box"
     CDS             1217..2323
                     /note="RepA"
                     /transl_table=11
                     /product="pVS1 replication protein"
                     /protein_id="AAD19680.1"
                     /db_xref="GI:4378783"
                     /note="Derived using Geneious Prime 2023.1.2 'Annotate
                     from Database' based on protein similarity"
                     /label="pVS1 replication protein CDS"
     rep_origin      2389..2583
                     /note="pVS1 origin of replication"
                     /note="Derived using Geneious Prime 2023.1.2 'Annotate
                     from Database' based on nucleotide similarity"
                     /label="pVS1 origin of replication rep origin"
     misc_feature    2389..2396
                     /note="DnaA box"
                     /note="Derived using Geneious Prime 2023.1.2 'Annotate
                     from Database' based on nucleotide similarity"
                     /label="DnaA box"
     repeat_region   2400..2483
                     /note="21 bp repeats"
                     /rpt_type="direct"
                     /note="Derived using Geneious Prime 2023.1.2 'Annotate
                     from Database' based on nucleotide similarity"
                     /label="21 bp repeats repeat region"
     misc_feature    2484..2575
                     /note="AT-rich region"
                     /note="Derived using Geneious Prime 2023.1.2 'Annotate
                     from Database' based on nucleotide similarity"
                     /label="AT-rich region"
     misc_feature    2576..2583
                     /note="DnaA box"
                     /note="Derived using Geneious Prime 2023.1.2 'Annotate
                     from Database' based on nucleotide similarity"
                     /label="DnaA box"
     promoter        2791..2895
                     /gene="bla"
                     /note="AmpR promoter"
                     /note="Derived using Geneious Prime 2023.1.2 'Annotate
                     from Database' based on nucleotide similarity"
                     /label="bla promoter"
     CDS             2896..3690
                     /gene="aphA"
                     /function="kanamycin resistance"
                     /codon_start=1
                     /transl_table=11
                     /product="aminoglycoside 3'-phosphotransferase"
                     /protein_id="ADZ30886.1"
                     /db_xref="GI:325559604"
                     /note="Derived using Geneious Prime 2023.1.2 'Annotate
                     from Database' based on protein similarity"
                     /label="aphA CDS"
     terminator      3691..3838
                     /Note="Beta-lactamase TEM terminator"
                     /note="Derived using Geneious Prime 2023.1.2 'Annotate
                     from Database' based on nucleotide similarity"
                     /label="bla terminator"
     terminator      complement(3840..3878)
                     /name="Tndr"
                     /note="rho independent terminator"
                     /note="Derived using Geneious Prime 2023.1.2 'Annotate
                     from Database' based on nucleotide similarity"
                     /label="Tndr"
     rep_origin      3881..4449
                     /direction="RIGHT"
                     /note="high-copy-number ColE1/pMB1/pBR322/pUC origin of 
                     replication; ori"
                     /note="Derived using Geneious Prime 2023.1.2 'Annotate
                     from Database' based on nucleotide similarity"
                     /label="ori rep origin"
     misc_RNA        3897..4449
                     /name="RNA-II"
                     /note="Derived using Geneious Prime 2023.1.2 'Annotate
                     from Database' based on nucleotide similarity"
                     /label="RNA-II"
     terminator      complement(3898..3931)
                     /name="Tndr"
                     /note="rho independent terminator"
                     /note="Derived using Geneious Prime 2023.1.2 'Annotate
                     from Database' based on nucleotide similarity"
                     /label="Tndr"
     misc_RNA        complement(3900..4007)
                     /name="RNA-I"
                     /note="Derived using Geneious Prime 2023.1.2 'Annotate
                     from Database' based on nucleotide similarity"
                     /label="RNA-I"
     misc_feature    4516..4662
                     /note="LB; left border. Identical to sequence near
                     agrocinopine synthase on Agrobacterium tumefaciens strain
                     1D1460 plasmid pTi1D1460 (CP032929 nucleotides 161,573 -
                     161,719). "
                     /note="Derived using Geneious Prime 2023.1.2 'Annotate
                     from Database' based on nucleotide similarity"
                     /label="LB; left border"
     misc_feature    4585..4609
                     /note="T-DNA left border sequence (Thole et al., (2007)
                     Plant Physiol 145:1211-1219)"
                     /note="Derived using Geneious Prime 2023.1.2 'Annotate
                     from Database' based on nucleotide similarity"
                     /label="misc"
     terminator      complement(4701..5408)
                     /note="OCS terminator"
                     /note="octopine synthase terminator"
                     /note="Derived using Geneious Prime 2023.1.2 'Annotate
                     from Database' based on nucleotide similarity"
                     /label="OCS terminator"
     CDS             complement(5416..5934)
                     /gene="p19"
                     /note="Tombusvirus RNA silencing suppressor 19 kDa
                     protein; similar to CAC01277.1; characterized in PubMed ID
                     18944038"
                     /codon_start=1
                     /transl_table=11
                     /product="RNA silencing suppressor 19 kDa protein"
                     /protein_id="AIN46664.1"
                     /db_xref="GI:684152027"
                     /note="Derived using Geneious Prime 2023.1.2 'Annotate
                     from Database' based on protein similarity"
                     /label="p19 CDS"
     promoter        complement(5939..6319)
                     /note="mas1'-2' mannopine synthase promoter; mas2' drives
                     MCS2 ORF; mas1' truncated by 96 nt; enhancer elements,
                     TATA box, and start codon missing"
                     /note="Derived using Geneious Prime 2023.1.2 'Annotate
                     from Database' based on nucleotide similarity"
                     /label="truncated MAS promoter"
     promoter        6359..7102
                     /note="Double CaMV 35S"
                     /note="Derived using Geneious Prime 2023.1.2 'Annotate
                     from Database' based on nucleotide similarity"
                     /label="2x35S pro (Plant Parts Kit)"
     misc_feature    7135..7189
                     /note="TMV Omega; translational enhancer from the tobacco
                     mosaic virus 5'-leader sequence (Gallie et al., 1988)"
                     /note="Derived using Geneious Prime 2023.1.2 'Annotate
                     from Database' based on nucleotide similarity"
                     /label="TMV Omega (Plant parts kit)"
     sig_peptide     7197..7286
                     /peptide="MGFVLFSQLPSFLLVSTLLLFLVISHSCRA"
                     /note="Derived using Geneious Prime 2023.1.2 'Annotate
                     from Database' based on protein similarity"
                     /label="signal peptide"
     CDS             7197..7286
                     /codon_start=1
                     /transl_table=1
                     /note="Nicotiana tabacum PR1a signal peptide (AA 1 to 30)"
                     /note="Derived using Geneious Prime 2023.1.2 'Annotate
                     from Database' based on protein similarity"
                     /label="NtPR1a SP CDS"
     CDS             join(7287,7477..>7481)
                     /label="GlyGly-Linker"
     intron          7288..7476
                     /Note="Portable intron (PIV2 aka IV2)"
                     /note="Derived using Geneious Prime 2023.1.2 'Annotate
                     from Database' based on nucleotide similarity"
                     /label="PIV2"
     cds             <7482..>7784
                     /label="PIP1 #0"
     CDS             <7785..>7868
                     /label="PIP1 #1"
     CDS             <7869..>7967
                     /label="PIP1 #2"
     CDS             <7968..>8039
                     /gene="pip1"
                     /codon_start=1
                     /product="phytophthora-inhibited protease 1"
                     /protein_id="ABG23376.1"
                     /db_xref="GI:108937128"
                     /label="PIP1 - Part 3"
     Mutation        8007..8009
                     /created_by="User"
                     /label="L>I"
     Mutation        8010..8012
                     /created_by="User"
                     /label="Q>E"
     CDS             <8040..>8159
                     /label="PIP1 #4"
     CDS             <8160..>8297
                     /label="RCR3 #5"
     CDS             <8298..8426
                     /label="RCR3 #6"
     terminator      8431..8634
                     /note="CaMV poly(A) signal; cauliflower mosaic virus
                     polyadenylation signal"
                     /note="Plant parts kit"
                     /note="Derived using Geneious Prime 2023.1.2 'Annotate
                     from Database' based on nucleotide similarity"
                     /label="35S terminator"
     misc_feature    complement(8680..8834)
                     /note="RB; Right border. Identical to sequence near
                     D-nopaline dehydrogenase on Agrobacterium tumefaciens
                     strain 1D1460 plasmid pTi1D1460 (CP032929 nucleotides
                     186,435 - 186,589). "
                     /note="Derived using Geneious Prime 2023.1.2 'Annotate
                     from Database' based on nucleotide similarity"
                     /label="RB"
     misc_feature    8698..8722
                     /note="T-DNA right border sequence (Thole et al., (2007)
                     Plant Physiol 145:1211-1219)"
                     /note="Derived using Geneious Prime 2023.1.2 'Annotate
                     from Database' based on nucleotide similarity"
                     /label="misc"
ORIGIN      
        1 cgtgcggctg catgaaatcc tggccggttt gtctgatgcc aagctggcgg cctggccggc
       61 cagcttggcc gctgaagaaa ccgagcgccg ccgtctaaaa aggtgatgtg tatttgagta
      121 aaacagcttg cgtcatgcgg tcgctgcgta tatgatgcga tgagtaaata aacaaatacg
      181 caaggggaac gcatgaaggt tatcgctgta cttaaccaga aaggcgggtc aggcaagacg
      241 accatcgcaa cccatctagc ccgcgccctg caactcgccg gggccgatgt tctgttagtc
      301 gattccgatc cccagggcag tgcccgcgat tgggcggccg tgcgggaaga tcaaccgcta
      361 accgttgtcg gcatcgaccg cccgacgatt gaccgcgacg tgaaggccat cggccggcgc
      421 gacttcgtag tgatcgacgg agcgccccag gcggcggact tggctgtgtc cgcgatcaag
      481 gcagccgact tcgtgctgat tccggtgcag ccaagccctt acgacatatg ggccaccgcc
      541 gacctggtgg agctggttaa gcagcgcatt gaggtcacgg atggaaggct acaagcggcc
      601 tttgtcgtgt cgcgggcgat caaaggcacg cgcatcggcg gtgaggttgc cgaggcgctg
      661 gccgggtacg agctgcccat tcttgagtcc cgtatcacgc agcgcgtgag ctacccaggc
      721 actgccgccg ccggcacaac cgttcttgaa tcagaacccg agggcgacgc tgcccgcgag
      781 gtccaggcgc tggccgctga aattaaatca aaactcattt gagttaatga ggtaaagaga
      841 aaatgagcaa aagcacaaac acgctaagtg ccggccgtcc gagcgcacgc agcagcaagg
      901 ctgcaacgtt ggccagcctg gcagacacgc cagccatgaa gcgggtcaac tttcagttgc
      961 cggcggagga tcacaccaag ctgaagatgt acgcggtacg ccaaggcaag accattaccg
     1021 agctgctatc tgaatacatc gcgcagctac cagagtaaat gagcaaatga ataaatgagt
     1081 agatgaattt tagcggctaa aggaggcggc atggaaaatc aagaacaacc aggcaccgac
     1141 gccgtggaat gccccatgtg tggaggaacg ggcggttggc caggcgtaag cggctgggtt
     1201 gtctgccggc cctgcaatgg cactggaacc cccaagcccg aggaatcggc gtgacggtcg
     1261 caaaccatcc ggcccggtac aaatcggcgc ggcgctgggt gatgacctgg tggagaagtt
     1321 gaaggccgcg caggccgccc agcggcaacg catcgaggca gaagcacgcc ccggtgaatc
     1381 gtggcaagcg gccgctgatc gaatccgcaa agaatcccgg caaccgccgg cagccggtgc
     1441 gccgtcgatt aggaagccgc ccaagggcga cgagcaacca gattttttcg ttccgatgct
     1501 ctatgacgtg ggcacccgcg atagtcgcag catcatggac gtggccgttt tccgtctgtc
     1561 gaagcgtgac cgacgagctg gcgaggtgat ccgctacgag cttccagacg ggcacgtaga
     1621 ggtttccgca gggccggccg gcatggccag tgtgtgggat tacgacctgg tactgatggc
     1681 ggtttcccat ctaaccgaat ccatgaaccg ataccgggaa gggaagggag acaagcccgg
     1741 ccgcgtgttc cgtccacacg ttgcggacgt actcaagttc tgccggcgag ccgatggcgg
     1801 aaagcagaaa gacgacctgg tagaaacctg cattcggtta aacaccacgc acgttgccat
     1861 gcagcgtacg aagaaggcca agaacggccg cctggtgacg gtatccgagg gtgaagcctt
     1921 gattagccgc tacaagatcg taaagagcga aaccgggcgg ccggagtaca tcgagatcga
     1981 gctagctgat tggatgtacc gcgagatcac agaaggcaag aacccggacg tgctgacggt
     2041 tcaccccgat tactttttga tcgatcccgg catcggccgt tttctctacc gcctggcacg
     2101 ccgcgccgca ggcaaggcag aagccagatg gttgttcaag acgatctacg aacgcagtgg
     2161 cagcgccgga gagttcaaga agttctgttt caccgtgcgc aagctgatcg ggtcaaatga
     2221 cctgccggag tacgatttga aggaggaggc ggggcaggct ggcccgatcc tagtcatgcg
     2281 ctaccgcaac ctgatcgagg gcgaagcatc cgccggttcc taatgtacgg agcagatgct
     2341 agggcaaatt gccctagcag gggaaaaagg tcgaaaaagc ttctttcctg tggatagcac
     2401 gtacattggg aacccaaagc cgtacattgg gaaccggaac ccgtacattg ggaacccaaa
     2461 gccgtacatt gggaaccggt cacacatgta agtgactgat ataaaagaga aaaaaggcga
     2521 tttttccgcc taaaactctt taaaacttat taaaactctt aaaacccgcc tggcctgtgc
     2581 ataactgtct ggccagcgca cagccgaaca gctgcaaaaa gcgcctaccc ttcggtcgct
     2641 gcgctcccta cgccccgccg cttcgcgtcg gcctatcgcg gccgctggcc gctcaaaaat
     2701 ggctggccta cggccaggca atctaccagg gcgcggacaa gccgcgccgt cgccactcga
     2761 ccgccggcgc ccacatcaag gctccgagtg cgcggaaccc ctatttgttt atttttctaa
     2821 atacattcaa atatgtatcc gctcatgaga caataaccct gataaatgct tcaataatat
     2881 tgaaaaagga agagtatggc taaaatgaga atatcaccgg aattgaaaaa actgatcgaa
     2941 aaataccgct gcgtaaaaga tacggaagga atgtctcctg ctaaggtata taagctggtg
     3001 ggagaaaatg aaaacctata tttaaaaatg acggacagcc ggtataaagg gaccacctat
     3061 gatgtggaac gggaaaagga catgatgcta tggctggaag gaaagctgcc tgttccaaag
     3121 gtcctgcact ttgaacggca tgatggctgg agcaatctgc tcatgagtga ggccgatggc
     3181 gtcctttgct cggaagagta tgaagatgaa caaagccctg aaaagattat cgagctgtat
     3241 gcggagtgca tcaggctctt tcactccatc gacatatcgg attgtcccta tacgaatagc
     3301 ttagacagcc gcttagccga attggattac ttactgaata acgatctggc cgatgtggat
     3361 tgcgaaaact gggaagagga cactccattt aaagatccgc gcgagctgta tgatttttta
     3421 aagacggaaa agcccgaaga ggaacttgtc ttttcccacg gcgacctggg agacagcaac
     3481 atctttgtga aagatggcaa agtaagtggc tttattgatc ttgggagaag cggcagggcg
     3541 gacaagtggt atgacattgc cttctgcgtc cggtcgctca gggaggatat cggggaagaa
     3601 cagtatgtcg agctattttt tgacttactg gggatcaagc ctgattggga gaaaataaaa
     3661 tattatattt tactggatga attgttttag ctgtcagacc aagtttactc atatatactt
     3721 tagattgatt taaaacttca tttttaattt aaaaggatct aggtgaagat cctttttgat
     3781 aatctcatga ccaaaatccc ttaacgtgag ttttcgttcc actgagcgtc agaccccgta
     3841 gaaaagatca aaggatcttc ttgagatcct ttttttctgc gcgtaatctg ctgcttgcaa
     3901 acaaaaaaac caccgctacc agcggtggtt tgtttgccgg atcaagagct accaactctt
     3961 tttccgaagg taactggctt cagcagagcg cagataccaa atactgttct tctagtgtag
     4021 ccgtagttag gccaccactt caagaactct gtagcaccgc ctacatacct cgctctgcta
     4081 atcctgttac cagtggctgc tgccagtggc gataagtcgt gtcttaccgg gttggactca
     4141 agacgatagt taccggataa ggcgcagcgg tcgggctgaa cggggggttc gtgcacacag
     4201 cccagcttgg agcgaacgac ctacaccgaa ctgagatacc tacagcgtga gctatgagaa
     4261 agcgccacgc ttcccgaagg gagaaaggcg gacaggtatc cggtaagcgg cagggtcgga
     4321 acaggagagc gcacgaggga gcttccaggg ggaaacgcct ggtatcttta tagtcctgtc
     4381 gggtttcgcc acctctgact tgagcgtcga tttttgtgat gctcgtcagg ggggcggagc
     4441 ctatggaaaa acgccagcaa cgcggccttt ttacggttcc tgctcggatc tgttggaccg
     4501 gacagtagtc atggttgatg ggctgcctgt atcgagtggt gattttgtgc cgagctgccg
     4561 gtcggggagc tgttggctgg ctggtggcag gatatattgt ggtgtaaaca aattgacgct
     4621 tagacaactt aataacacat tgcggacgtt tttaatgtac tggggttgaa cactctgtgc
     4681 cgaattcgga tccagcggtc ctgctgagcc tcgacatgtt gtcgcaaaat tcgccctgga
     4741 cccgcccaac gatttgtcgt cactgtcaag gtttgacctg cacttcattt ggggcccaca
     4801 tacaccaaaa aaatgctgca taattctcgg ggcagcaagt cggttacccg gccgccgtgc
     4861 tggaccgggt tgaatggtgc ccgtaacttt cggtagagcg gacggccaat actcaacttc
     4921 aaggaatctc acccatgcgc gccggcgggg aaccggagtt cccttcagtg agcgttatta
     4981 gttcgccgct cggtgtgtcg tagatactag cccctggggc acttttgaaa tttgaataag
     5041 atttatgtaa tcagtctttt aggtttgacc ggttctgccg ctttttttaa aattggattt
     5101 gtaataataa aacgcaattg tttgttattg tggcgctcta tcatagatgt cgctataaac
     5161 ctattcagca caatatattg ttttcatttt aatattgtac atataagtag tagggtacaa
     5221 tcagtaaatt gaacggagaa tattattcat aaaaatacga tagtaacggg tgatatattc
     5281 attagaatga accgaaaccg gcggtaagga tctgagctac acatgctcag gttttttaca
     5341 acgtgcacaa cagaattgaa agcaaatatc atgcgatcat aggcttctcg catatctcat
     5401 taaagcagga caagcttact cgctttcttt ttcgaaagtt tgagtacctt cagggcatcc
     5461 tcttgataca ttactttcca cttcgattgg ggcaagctgt agcagttctt gcttagaccg
     5521 aattgccatc tcacagagat gctgaagagt tcgcgaccct ccagaaacgg tgatactaac
     5581 tcctcgaaac cgaatactat aggtacatcc gatctggtcg aaaccgaaaa atcgagatgc
     5641 tgcatagtta accgaatctc ccgtccaaga tccaaggact ctgtgcagtg aagcttccgt
     5701 cctgtcgtat ctgagatatc tcttaaatac aactttcccg aaaccccagc tttccttgaa
     5761 accaagggga ttatcttgat tcgaattcgt ctcatcgtta tgtagccgcc actcagtcca
     5821 actcggactt tcgtcaggaa gtttgaaggg agaagtggta cctcctgatc ctccatccca
     5881 acgttcactg ttagcttgtt ccctagcgtc gtttccttgt atagctcgtt ccatcattcg
     5941 atttggtgta tcgagattgg ttatgaaatt cagatgctag tgtaatgtat tggtaatttg
     6001 ggaagatata ataggaagca aggctattta tccatttctg aaaaggcgaa atggcgtcac
     6061 cgcgagcgtc acgcgcattc cgttcttgct gtaaagcgtt gtttggtaca cttttgacta
     6121 gcgaggcttg gcgtgtcagc gtatctattc aaaagtcgtt aatggctgcg gatcaagaaa
     6181 aagttggaat agaaacagaa tacccgcgaa attcaggccc ggttgccatg tcctacacgc
     6241 cgaaataaac gaccaaatta gtagaaaaat aaaaactgac taggatactt acgtcacgtc
     6301 ttgcgcactg atttgaaaaa tctcaatata aactccgcaa gaattcaagc ttggaggtca
     6361 acatggtgga gcacgacact ctggtctact ccaaaaatgt caaagataca gtctcagaag
     6421 atcaaagggc tattgagact tttcaacaaa ggataatttc gggaaacctc ctcggattcc
     6481 attgcccagc tatctgtcac ttcatcgaaa ggacagtaga aaaggaaggt ggctcctaca
     6541 aatgccatca ttgcgataaa ggaaaggcta tcattcaaga tctctctgcc gacagtggtc
     6601 ccaaagatgg acccccaccc acgaggagca tcgtggaaaa agaagaggtt ccaaccacgt
     6661 ctacaaagca agtggattga tgtgataaca tggtggagca cgacactctg gtctactcca
     6721 aaaatgtcaa agatacagtc tcagaagatc aaagggctat tgagactttt caacaaagga
     6781 taatttcggg aaacctcctc ggattccatt gcccagctat ctgtcacttc atcgaaagga
     6841 cagtagaaaa ggaaggtggc tcctacaaat gccatcattg cgataaagga aaggctatca
     6901 ttcaagatct ctctgccgac agtggtccca aagatggacc cccacccacg aggagcatcg
     6961 tggaaaaaga agaggttcca accacgtcta caaagcaagt ggattgatgt gacatctcca
     7021 ctgacgtaag ggatgacgca caatcccact atccttcgca agacccttcc tctatataag
     7081 gaagttcatt tcatttggag aggacacgct cgagtataag agctcatttt tacaacaatt
     7141 accaacaaca acaaacaaca aacaacatta caattacatt tacaattatc gatacaatgg
     7201 gatttgttct cttttcacaa ttgccttcat ttcttcttgt ctctacactt ctcttattcc
     7261 tagtaatatc ccactcttgc cgtgcaggta agtttctgct tctacctttg atatatatat
     7321 aataattatc attaattagt agtaatataa tatttcaaat atttttttca aaataaaaga
     7381 atgtagtata tagcaattgc ttttctgtag tttataagtg tgtatatttt aatttataac
     7441 ttttctaata tatgaccaaa atttgttgat gtgcaggagg tcgcaactta aaagaattat
     7501 ccatgcttga aaggcatgaa aattggatgg ttcatcatgg acgtgtatac aaagatgata
     7561 tagaaaaaga acaccgcttc aagacattca aggaaaacgt tgagttcatc gaatctttca
     7621 acaagaacgg aactcaacgt tataagctag ccgtcaataa atatgctgat ctgaccactg
     7681 aggaattcac aacatcattt atggggctcg acacttcatt actatcccag caagaatcaa
     7741 cagctacaac aacgtccttt aaatatgata gtgtgactga agtgccgaat agcatggact
     7801 ggagaaagag agggagtgtc acaggagtca aggatcaagg tgtatgtgga tgttgttggg
     7861 cattttctgc ggccgcggct atagaaggag catatcaaat tgcaaacaac gaactaatct
     7921 ctctttcaga gcaacaacta ttggattgct ctacgcagaa caaaggctgc gagggcggac
     7981 taatgactgt tgcttacgac ttcttaattg aaaacggcgg cattactaca gagactaact
     8041 atccttatga agaagctcaa aatgtttgca agaccgaaca accagcagca gttactatca
     8101 atggctacga agtcgtacca tctgacgagt catcgttgtt gaaagctgta gtgaatcagc
     8161 cagtgtccat tggaatagct gctagccaag atttacagtt ttacgcggga ggaacttatg
     8221 acggaaactg tgccgatcaa attaaccatg ctgtaacagc gataggatat ggaactgatg
     8281 aggaaggtca gaaatattgg ttgttgaaga attcatgggg aacaagttgg ggcgagaatg
     8341 ggtttatgaa aattataaga gattctgggg atccttcagg tctttgtgat atcgcaaaga
     8401 tgtcatctta tccaaacata gcatgagctt ctctagctag agtcgatcga caagctcgag
     8461 tttctccata ataatgtgtg agtagttccc agataaggga attagggttc ctatagggtt
     8521 tcgctcatgt gttgagcata taagaaaccc ttagtatgta tttgtatttg taaaatactt
     8581 ctatcaataa aatttctaat tcctaaaacc aaaatccagt actaaaatcc agatcgctac
     8641 tagaggatgc acatgtgacc gagggacacg aagtgatccg tttaaactat cagtgtttga
     8701 caggatatat tggcgggtaa acctaagaga aaagagcgtt tattagaata atcggatatt
     8761 taaaagggcg tgaaaaggtt tatccgttcg tccatttgta tgtgcatgcc aaccacaggg
     8821 ttcccctcgg gagtcagc
//
