# Supplementary material for: Bioengineering secreted proteases converts divergent Rcr3 orthologs and paralogs into extracellular immune co-receptors
Source: bioRxiv preprint, doi:10.1101/2024.02.14.580413, version 2 (2024-05-23)
Supplement: Dataset S2 [file 580413_file07.zip › S2_Dataset/pJK100-045.gb]

LOCUS       pJK100-045              7153 bp    DNA     circular UNA 29-JAN-2024
DEFINITION  pL2M-2x35S::NtPR1a-P0R1P2R3R4P5P6.
ACCESSION   urn.local...2crv-ecqffxw
VERSION     urn.local...2crv-ecqffxw
KEYWORDS    .
SOURCE      
  ORGANISM  .
FEATURES             Location/Qualifiers
     misc_feature    1..2785
                     /note="pVS1ori short"
                     /note="Derived using Geneious Prime 2023.1.2 'Annotate
                     from Database' based on nucleotide similarity"
                     /label="pVS1ori short"
     CDS             193..822
                     /note="StaA; similar to IncC2"
                     /codon_start=1
                     /transl_table=11
                     /product="pVS1 partitioning protein"
                     /protein_id="AAD19678.1"
                     /db_xref="GI:4378781"
                     /note="Derived using Geneious Prime 2023.1.2 'Annotate
                     from Database' based on protein similarity"
                     /label="pVS1 partitioning protein CDS"
     CDS             843..1058
                     /note="ORF3; not required for stable maintenance"
                     /codon_start=1
                     /transl_table=11
                     /product="hypothetical protein"
                     /protein_id="AAD19679.1"
                     /db_xref="GI:4378782"
                     /note="Derived using Geneious Prime 2023.1.2 'Annotate
                     from Database' based on protein similarity"
                     /label="hypothetical protein CDS"
     misc_feature    1089..1101
                     /name="KorB box"
                     /note="KorB box"
                     /note="Derived using Geneious Prime 2023.1.2 'Annotate
                     from Database' based on nucleotide similarity"
                     /label="KorB box"
     CDS             1217..2323
                     /note="RepA"
                     /transl_table=11
                     /product="pVS1 replication protein"
                     /protein_id="AAD19680.1"
                     /db_xref="GI:4378783"
                     /note="Derived using Geneious Prime 2023.1.2 'Annotate
                     from Database' based on protein similarity"
                     /label="pVS1 replication protein CDS"
     rep_origin      2389..2583
                     /note="pVS1 origin of replication"
                     /note="Derived using Geneious Prime 2023.1.2 'Annotate
                     from Database' based on nucleotide similarity"
                     /label="pVS1 origin of replication rep origin"
     misc_feature    2389..2396
                     /note="DnaA box"
                     /note="Derived using Geneious Prime 2023.1.2 'Annotate
                     from Database' based on nucleotide similarity"
                     /label="DnaA box"
     repeat_region   2400..2483
                     /note="21 bp repeats"
                     /rpt_type="direct"
                     /note="Derived using Geneious Prime 2023.1.2 'Annotate
                     from Database' based on nucleotide similarity"
                     /label="21 bp repeats repeat region"
     misc_feature    2484..2575
                     /note="AT-rich region"
                     /note="Derived using Geneious Prime 2023.1.2 'Annotate
                     from Database' based on nucleotide similarity"
                     /label="AT-rich region"
     misc_feature    2576..2583
                     /note="DnaA box"
                     /note="Derived using Geneious Prime 2023.1.2 'Annotate
                     from Database' based on nucleotide similarity"
                     /label="DnaA box"
     promoter        2791..2895
                     /gene="bla"
                     /note="AmpR promoter"
                     /note="Derived using Geneious Prime 2023.1.2 'Annotate
                     from Database' based on nucleotide similarity"
                     /label="bla promoter"
     CDS             2896..3690
                     /gene="aphA"
                     /function="kanamycin resistance"
                     /codon_start=1
                     /transl_table=11
                     /product="aminoglycoside 3'-phosphotransferase"
                     /protein_id="ADZ30886.1"
                     /db_xref="GI:325559604"
                     /note="Derived using Geneious Prime 2023.1.2 'Annotate
                     from Database' based on protein similarity"
                     /label="aphA CDS"
     terminator      3691..3838
                     /Note="Beta-lactamase TEM terminator"
                     /note="Derived using Geneious Prime 2023.1.2 'Annotate
                     from Database' based on nucleotide similarity"
                     /label="bla terminator"
     terminator      complement(3840..3878)
                     /name="Tndr"
                     /note="rho independent terminator"
                     /note="Derived using Geneious Prime 2023.1.2 'Annotate
                     from Database' based on nucleotide similarity"
                     /label="Tndr"
     rep_origin      3881..4449
                     /direction="RIGHT"
                     /note="high-copy-number ColE1/pMB1/pBR322/pUC origin of 
                     replication; ori"
                     /note="Derived using Geneious Prime 2023.1.2 'Annotate
                     from Database' based on nucleotide similarity"
                     /label="ori rep origin"
     misc_RNA        3897..4449
                     /name="RNA-II"
                     /note="Derived using Geneious Prime 2023.1.2 'Annotate
                     from Database' based on nucleotide similarity"
                     /label="RNA-II"
     terminator      complement(3898..3931)
                     /name="Tndr"
                     /note="rho independent terminator"
                     /note="Derived using Geneious Prime 2023.1.2 'Annotate
                     from Database' based on nucleotide similarity"
                     /label="Tndr"
     misc_RNA        complement(3900..4007)
                     /name="RNA-I"
                     /note="Derived using Geneious Prime 2023.1.2 'Annotate
                     from Database' based on nucleotide similarity"
                     /label="RNA-I"
     misc_feature    4516..4662
                     /note="LB; left border. Identical to sequence near
                     agrocinopine synthase on Agrobacterium tumefaciens strain
                     1D1460 plasmid pTi1D1460 (CP032929 nucleotides 161,573 -
                     161,719). "
                     /note="Derived using Geneious Prime 2023.1.2 'Annotate
                     from Database' based on nucleotide similarity"
                     /label="LB; left border"
     misc_feature    4585..4609
                     /note="T-DNA left border sequence (Thole et al., (2007)
                     Plant Physiol 145:1211-1219)"
                     /note="Derived using Geneious Prime 2023.1.2 'Annotate
                     from Database' based on nucleotide similarity"
                     /label="misc"
     promoter        4700..5443
                     /note="Double CaMV 35S"
                     /note="Derived using Geneious Prime 2023.1.2 'Annotate
                     from Database' based on nucleotide similarity"
                     /label="2x35S pro (Plant Parts Kit)"
     misc_feature    5476..5530
                     /note="TMV Omega; translational enhancer from the tobacco
                     mosaic virus 5'-leader sequence (Gallie et al., 1988)"
                     /note="Derived using Geneious Prime 2023.1.2 'Annotate
                     from Database' based on nucleotide similarity"
                     /label="TMV Omega (Plant parts kit)"
     sig_peptide     5538..5627
                     /peptide="MGFVLFSQLPSFLLVSTLLLFLVISHSCRA"
                     /note="Derived using Geneious Prime 2023.1.2 'Annotate
                     from Database' based on protein similarity"
                     /label="signal peptide"
     CDS             5538..5627
                     /codon_start=1
                     /transl_table=1
                     /note="Nicotiana tabacum PR1a signal peptide (AA 1 to 30)"
                     /note="Derived using Geneious Prime 2023.1.2 'Annotate
                     from Database' based on protein similarity"
                     /label="NtPR1a SP CDS"
     CDS             join(5628,5818..5822)
                     /label="linker CDS"
     intron          5629..5817
                     /Note="Portable intron (PIV2 aka IV2)"
                     /note="Derived using Geneious Prime 2023.1.2 'Annotate
                     from Database' based on nucleotide similarity"
                     /label="PIV2"
     CDS             <5823..>6125
                     /gene="pip1"
                     /product="phytophthora-inhibited protease 1"
                     /protein_id="ABG23376.1"
                     /db_xref="GI:108937128"
                     /note="Derived using Geneious Prime 2020.1.1 'Annotate
                     from Database' based on nucleotide similarity"
                     /label="Pip1 pro-domain fragment CDS"
     CDS             <6126..>6206
                     /gene="Rcr3"
                     /note="required for Cf-2-dependent disease resistance"
                     /product="cysteine protease"
                     /protein_id="AAM19207.1"
                     /db_xref="GI:20334373"
                     /note="Derived using Geneious Prime 2020.1.1 'Annotate
                     from Database' based on nucleotide similarity"
                     /label="Rcr3pim fragment 1 CDS"
     CDS             <6207..>6311
                     /gene="pip1"
                     /product="phytophthora-inhibited protease 1"
                     /protein_id="ABG23376.1"
                     /db_xref="GI:108937128"
                     /note="Derived using Geneious Prime 2020.1.1 'Annotate
                     from Database' based on nucleotide similarity"
                     /label="Pip1 fragment 2 CDS"
     CDS             <6312..>6380
                     /gene="Rcr3"
                     /note="required for Cf-2-dependent disease resistance"
                     /product="cysteine protease"
                     /protein_id="AAM19207.1"
                     /db_xref="GI:20334373"
                     /note="Derived using Geneious Prime 2020.1.1 'Annotate
                     from Database' based on nucleotide similarity"
                     /label="Rcr3pim fragment 3 CDS"
     CDS             <6381..>6503
                     /gene="Rcr3"
                     /note="required for Cf-2-dependent disease resistance"
                     /product="cysteine protease"
                     /protein_id="AAM19207.1"
                     /db_xref="GI:20334373"
                     /note="Derived using Geneious Prime 2020.1.1 'Annotate
                     from Database' based on nucleotide similarity"
                     /label="Rcr3pim fragment 4 CDS"
     CDS             <6504..>6644
                     /gene="pip1"
                     /product="phytophthora-inhibited protease 1"
                     /protein_id="ABG23376.1"
                     /db_xref="GI:108937128"
                     /note="Derived using Geneious Prime 2020.1.1 'Annotate
                     from Database' based on nucleotide similarity"
                     /label="Pip1 fragment 5 CDS"
     CDS             <6645..6770
                     /gene="pip1"
                     /product="phytophthora-inhibited protease 1"
                     /protein_id="ABG23376.1"
                     /db_xref="GI:108937128"
                     /note="Derived using Geneious Prime 2020.1.1 'Annotate
                     from Database' based on nucleotide similarity"
                     /label="Pip1 fragment 6 CDS"
     terminator      6775..6978
                     /note="CaMV poly(A) signal; cauliflower mosaic virus
                     polyadenylation signal"
                     /note="Plant parts kit"
                     /note="Derived using Geneious Prime 2023.1.2 'Annotate
                     from Database' based on nucleotide similarity"
                     /label="35S terminator"
     misc_feature    complement(7024..7149)
                     /note="RB; Right border. Identical to sequence near
                     D-nopaline dehydrogenase on Agrobacterium tumefaciens
                     strain 1D1460 plasmid pTi1D1460. Partial RB overdrive
                     sequence (CP032929 nucleotides 186,435 - 186,560)."
                     /label="RB partial overdrive sequence"
     misc_feature    7042..7066
                     /note="T-DNA right border sequence (Thole et al., (2007)
                     Plant Physiol 145:1211-1219)"
                     /note="Derived using Geneious Prime 2023.1.2 'Annotate
                     from Database' based on nucleotide similarity"
                     /label="misc"
ORIGIN      
        1 cgtgcggctg catgaaatcc tggccggttt gtctgatgcc aagctggcgg cctggccggc
       61 cagcttggcc gctgaagaaa ccgagcgccg ccgtctaaaa aggtgatgtg tatttgagta
      121 aaacagcttg cgtcatgcgg tcgctgcgta tatgatgcga tgagtaaata aacaaatacg
      181 caaggggaac gcatgaaggt tatcgctgta cttaaccaga aaggcgggtc aggcaagacg
      241 accatcgcaa cccatctagc ccgcgccctg caactcgccg gggccgatgt tctgttagtc
      301 gattccgatc cccagggcag tgcccgcgat tgggcggccg tgcgggaaga tcaaccgcta
      361 accgttgtcg gcatcgaccg cccgacgatt gaccgcgacg tgaaggccat cggccggcgc
      421 gacttcgtag tgatcgacgg agcgccccag gcggcggact tggctgtgtc cgcgatcaag
      481 gcagccgact tcgtgctgat tccggtgcag ccaagccctt acgacatatg ggccaccgcc
      541 gacctggtgg agctggttaa gcagcgcatt gaggtcacgg atggaaggct acaagcggcc
      601 tttgtcgtgt cgcgggcgat caaaggcacg cgcatcggcg gtgaggttgc cgaggcgctg
      661 gccgggtacg agctgcccat tcttgagtcc cgtatcacgc agcgcgtgag ctacccaggc
      721 actgccgccg ccggcacaac cgttcttgaa tcagaacccg agggcgacgc tgcccgcgag
      781 gtccaggcgc tggccgctga aattaaatca aaactcattt gagttaatga ggtaaagaga
      841 aaatgagcaa aagcacaaac acgctaagtg ccggccgtcc gagcgcacgc agcagcaagg
      901 ctgcaacgtt ggccagcctg gcagacacgc cagccatgaa gcgggtcaac tttcagttgc
      961 cggcggagga tcacaccaag ctgaagatgt acgcggtacg ccaaggcaag accattaccg
     1021 agctgctatc tgaatacatc gcgcagctac cagagtaaat gagcaaatga ataaatgagt
     1081 agatgaattt tagcggctaa aggaggcggc atggaaaatc aagaacaacc aggcaccgac
     1141 gccgtggaat gccccatgtg tggaggaacg ggcggttggc caggcgtaag cggctgggtt
     1201 gtctgccggc cctgcaatgg cactggaacc cccaagcccg aggaatcggc gtgacggtcg
     1261 caaaccatcc ggcccggtac aaatcggcgc ggcgctgggt gatgacctgg tggagaagtt
     1321 gaaggccgcg caggccgccc agcggcaacg catcgaggca gaagcacgcc ccggtgaatc
     1381 gtggcaagcg gccgctgatc gaatccgcaa agaatcccgg caaccgccgg cagccggtgc
     1441 gccgtcgatt aggaagccgc ccaagggcga cgagcaacca gattttttcg ttccgatgct
     1501 ctatgacgtg ggcacccgcg atagtcgcag catcatggac gtggccgttt tccgtctgtc
     1561 gaagcgtgac cgacgagctg gcgaggtgat ccgctacgag cttccagacg ggcacgtaga
     1621 ggtttccgca gggccggccg gcatggccag tgtgtgggat tacgacctgg tactgatggc
     1681 ggtttcccat ctaaccgaat ccatgaaccg ataccgggaa gggaagggag acaagcccgg
     1741 ccgcgtgttc cgtccacacg ttgcggacgt actcaagttc tgccggcgag ccgatggcgg
     1801 aaagcagaaa gacgacctgg tagaaacctg cattcggtta aacaccacgc acgttgccat
     1861 gcagcgtacg aagaaggcca agaacggccg cctggtgacg gtatccgagg gtgaagcctt
     1921 gattagccgc tacaagatcg taaagagcga aaccgggcgg ccggagtaca tcgagatcga
     1981 gctagctgat tggatgtacc gcgagatcac agaaggcaag aacccggacg tgctgacggt
     2041 tcaccccgat tactttttga tcgatcccgg catcggccgt tttctctacc gcctggcacg
     2101 ccgcgccgca ggcaaggcag aagccagatg gttgttcaag acgatctacg aacgcagtgg
     2161 cagcgccgga gagttcaaga agttctgttt caccgtgcgc aagctgatcg ggtcaaatga
     2221 cctgccggag tacgatttga aggaggaggc ggggcaggct ggcccgatcc tagtcatgcg
     2281 ctaccgcaac ctgatcgagg gcgaagcatc cgccggttcc taatgtacgg agcagatgct
     2341 agggcaaatt gccctagcag gggaaaaagg tcgaaaaagc ttctttcctg tggatagcac
     2401 gtacattggg aacccaaagc cgtacattgg gaaccggaac ccgtacattg ggaacccaaa
     2461 gccgtacatt gggaaccggt cacacatgta agtgactgat ataaaagaga aaaaaggcga
     2521 tttttccgcc taaaactctt taaaacttat taaaactctt aaaacccgcc tggcctgtgc
     2581 ataactgtct ggccagcgca cagccgaaca gctgcaaaaa gcgcctaccc ttcggtcgct
     2641 gcgctcccta cgccccgccg cttcgcgtcg gcctatcgcg gccgctggcc gctcaaaaat
     2701 ggctggccta cggccaggca atctaccagg gcgcggacaa gccgcgccgt cgccactcga
     2761 ccgccggcgc ccacatcaag gctccgagtg cgcggaaccc ctatttgttt atttttctaa
     2821 atacattcaa atatgtatcc gctcatgaga caataaccct gataaatgct tcaataatat
     2881 tgaaaaagga agagtatggc taaaatgaga atatcaccgg aattgaaaaa actgatcgaa
     2941 aaataccgct gcgtaaaaga tacggaagga atgtctcctg ctaaggtata taagctggtg
     3001 ggagaaaatg aaaacctata tttaaaaatg acggacagcc ggtataaagg gaccacctat
     3061 gatgtggaac gggaaaagga catgatgcta tggctggaag gaaagctgcc tgttccaaag
     3121 gtcctgcact ttgaacggca tgatggctgg agcaatctgc tcatgagtga ggccgatggc
     3181 gtcctttgct cggaagagta tgaagatgaa caaagccctg aaaagattat cgagctgtat
     3241 gcggagtgca tcaggctctt tcactccatc gacatatcgg attgtcccta tacgaatagc
     3301 ttagacagcc gcttagccga attggattac ttactgaata acgatctggc cgatgtggat
     3361 tgcgaaaact gggaagagga cactccattt aaagatccgc gcgagctgta tgatttttta
     3421 aagacggaaa agcccgaaga ggaacttgtc ttttcccacg gcgacctggg agacagcaac
     3481 atctttgtga aagatggcaa agtaagtggc tttattgatc ttgggagaag cggcagggcg
     3541 gacaagtggt atgacattgc cttctgcgtc cggtcgctca gggaggatat cggggaagaa
     3601 cagtatgtcg agctattttt tgacttactg gggatcaagc ctgattggga gaaaataaaa
     3661 tattatattt tactggatga attgttttag ctgtcagacc aagtttactc atatatactt
     3721 tagattgatt taaaacttca tttttaattt aaaaggatct aggtgaagat cctttttgat
     3781 aatctcatga ccaaaatccc ttaacgtgag ttttcgttcc actgagcgtc agaccccgta
     3841 gaaaagatca aaggatcttc ttgagatcct ttttttctgc gcgtaatctg ctgcttgcaa
     3901 acaaaaaaac caccgctacc agcggtggtt tgtttgccgg atcaagagct accaactctt
     3961 tttccgaagg taactggctt cagcagagcg cagataccaa atactgttct tctagtgtag
     4021 ccgtagttag gccaccactt caagaactct gtagcaccgc ctacatacct cgctctgcta
     4081 atcctgttac cagtggctgc tgccagtggc gataagtcgt gtcttaccgg gttggactca
     4141 agacgatagt taccggataa ggcgcagcgg tcgggctgaa cggggggttc gtgcacacag
     4201 cccagcttgg agcgaacgac ctacaccgaa ctgagatacc tacagcgtga gctatgagaa
     4261 agcgccacgc ttcccgaagg gagaaaggcg gacaggtatc cggtaagcgg cagggtcgga
     4321 acaggagagc gcacgaggga gcttccaggg ggaaacgcct ggtatcttta tagtcctgtc
     4381 gggtttcgcc acctctgact tgagcgtcga tttttgtgat gctcgtcagg ggggcggagc
     4441 ctatggaaaa acgccagcaa cgcggccttt ttacggttcc tgctcggatc tgttggaccg
     4501 gacagtagtc atggttgatg ggctgcctgt atcgagtggt gattttgtgc cgagctgccg
     4561 gtcggggagc tgttggctgg ctggtggcag gatatattgt ggtgtaaaca aattgacgct
     4621 tagacaactt aataacacat tgcggacgtt tttaatgtac tggggttgaa cactctgtgc
     4681 cgaattcgga tccggaggtc aacatggtgg agcacgacac tctggtctac tccaaaaatg
     4741 tcaaagatac agtctcagaa gatcaaaggg ctattgagac ttttcaacaa aggataattt
     4801 cgggaaacct cctcggattc cattgcccag ctatctgtca cttcatcgaa aggacagtag
     4861 aaaaggaagg tggctcctac aaatgccatc attgcgataa aggaaaggct atcattcaag
     4921 atctctctgc cgacagtggt cccaaagatg gacccccacc cacgaggagc atcgtggaaa
     4981 aagaagaggt tccaaccacg tctacaaagc aagtggattg atgtgataac atggtggagc
     5041 acgacactct ggtctactcc aaaaatgtca aagatacagt ctcagaagat caaagggcta
     5101 ttgagacttt tcaacaaagg ataatttcgg gaaacctcct cggattccat tgcccagcta
     5161 tctgtcactt catcgaaagg acagtagaaa aggaaggtgg ctcctacaaa tgccatcatt
     5221 gcgataaagg aaaggctatc attcaagatc tctctgccga cagtggtccc aaagatggac
     5281 ccccacccac gaggagcatc gtggaaaaag aagaggttcc aaccacgtct acaaagcaag
     5341 tggattgatg tgacatctcc actgacgtaa gggatgacgc acaatcccac tatccttcgc
     5401 aagacccttc ctctatataa ggaagttcat ttcatttgga gaggacacgc tcgagtataa
     5461 gagctcattt ttacaacaat taccaacaac aacaaacaac aaacaacatt acaattacat
     5521 ttacaattat cgatacaatg ggatttgttc tcttttcaca attgccttca tttcttcttg
     5581 tctctacact tctcttattc ctagtaatat cccactcttg ccgtgcaggt aagtttctgc
     5641 ttctaccttt gatatatata taataattat cattaattag tagtaatata atatttcaaa
     5701 tatttttttc aaaataaaag aatgtagtat atagcaattg cttttctgta gtttataagt
     5761 gtgtatattt taatttataa cttttctaat atatgaccaa aatttgttga tgtgcaggag
     5821 gtcgcaactt aaaagaatta tccatgcttg aaaggcatga aaattggatg gttcatcatg
     5881 gacgtgtata caaagatgat atagaaaaag aacaccgctt caagacattc aaggaaaacg
     5941 ttgagttcat cgaatctttc aacaagaacg gaactcaacg ttataagcta gccgtcaata
     6001 aatatgctga tctgaccact gaggaattca caacatcatt tatggggctc gacacttcat
     6061 tactatccca gcaagaatca acagctacaa caacgtcctt taaatatgat agtgtgactg
     6121 aagtgccgtc taacttggac tggagagagt ctggggctgt cactcaagtg aaacatcaag
     6181 gtcgatgtgg atgttgctgg gcgttttctg cggccgcggc tatagaagga gcatatcaaa
     6241 ttgcaaacaa cgaactaatc tctctttcag agcaacaact attggattgc tctacgcaga
     6301 acaaaggctg caacggaggt ttaatgacga atgcattcga ttttatcata gaaaatggtg
     6361 gaatttcaag ggaatcagac tatgaatacc taggtgaaca gtacacatgc agaagccgag
     6421 agaaaacagc agcagtgcaa ataagtagtt ataaagtcgt gcctgaaggt gaaacatcac
     6481 tattacaagc cgtaactaaa cagcctattt ctgttggtat tgcggctaac gatgagtttc
     6541 atatgtacgg aagtggaata tatgatggaa gttgtaattc tagactgaat catgcagtga
     6601 cagttatagg ttatgggaca agtgaagaag atggtacaaa atattggata gtgaagaatt
     6661 catgggggag tgattggggt gaggaaggat atatgagaat tgctagagat gttggagttg
     6721 atggtggcca ttgtggcatt gcaaaggttg cgtcgttccc tactgcttga gcttctctag
     6781 ctagagtcga tcgacaagct cgagtttctc cataataatg tgtgagtagt tcccagataa
     6841 gggaattagg gttcctatag ggtttcgctc atgtgttgag catataagaa acccttagta
     6901 tgtatttgta tttgtaaaat acttctatca ataaaatttc taattcctaa aaccaaaatc
     6961 cagtactaaa atccagatcg ctgcaagagg atgcacatgt gaccgaggga cacgaagtga
     7021 tccgtttaaa ctatcagtgt ttgacaggat atattggcgg gtaaacctaa gagaaaagag
     7081 cgtttattag aataatcgga tatttaaaag ggcgtgaaaa ggtttatccg ttcgtccatt
     7141 tgtatgtgcc agc
//
