# Supplementary material for: Bioengineering secreted proteases converts divergent Rcr3 orthologs and paralogs into extracellular immune co-receptors
Source: bioRxiv preprint, doi:10.1101/2024.02.14.580413, version 2 (2024-05-23)
Supplement: Dataset S2 [file 580413_file07.zip › S2_Dataset/pJK100-014.gb]

LOCUS       pJK100-014              7156 bp    DNA     circular UNA 29-JAN-2024
DEFINITION  pL2M-2x35S::NtPR1a-P0P1P2R3R4P5R6.
ACCESSION   urn.local...2cte-ecqffy5
VERSION     urn.local...2cte-ecqffy5
KEYWORDS    .
SOURCE      
  ORGANISM  .
FEATURES             Location/Qualifiers
     misc_feature    1..2785
                     /note="pVS1ori short"
                     /note="Derived using Geneious Prime 2023.1.2 'Annotate
                     from Database' based on nucleotide similarity"
                     /label="pVS1ori short"
     CDS             193..822
                     /note="StaA; similar to IncC2"
                     /codon_start=1
                     /transl_table=11
                     /product="pVS1 partitioning protein"
                     /protein_id="AAD19678.1"
                     /db_xref="GI:4378781"
                     /note="Derived using Geneious Prime 2023.1.2 'Annotate
                     from Database' based on protein similarity"
                     /label="pVS1 partitioning protein CDS"
     CDS             843..1058
                     /note="ORF3; not required for stable maintenance"
                     /codon_start=1
                     /transl_table=11
                     /product="hypothetical protein"
                     /protein_id="AAD19679.1"
                     /db_xref="GI:4378782"
                     /note="Derived using Geneious Prime 2023.1.2 'Annotate
                     from Database' based on protein similarity"
                     /label="hypothetical protein CDS"
     misc_feature    1089..1101
                     /name="KorB box"
                     /note="KorB box"
                     /note="Derived using Geneious Prime 2023.1.2 'Annotate
                     from Database' based on nucleotide similarity"
                     /label="KorB box"
     CDS             1217..2323
                     /note="RepA"
                     /transl_table=11
                     /product="pVS1 replication protein"
                     /protein_id="AAD19680.1"
                     /db_xref="GI:4378783"
                     /note="Derived using Geneious Prime 2023.1.2 'Annotate
                     from Database' based on protein similarity"
                     /label="pVS1 replication protein CDS"
     rep_origin      2389..2583
                     /note="pVS1 origin of replication"
                     /note="Derived using Geneious Prime 2023.1.2 'Annotate
                     from Database' based on nucleotide similarity"
                     /label="pVS1 origin of replication rep origin"
     misc_feature    2389..2396
                     /note="DnaA box"
                     /note="Derived using Geneious Prime 2023.1.2 'Annotate
                     from Database' based on nucleotide similarity"
                     /label="DnaA box"
     repeat_region   2400..2483
                     /note="21 bp repeats"
                     /rpt_type="direct"
                     /note="Derived using Geneious Prime 2023.1.2 'Annotate
                     from Database' based on nucleotide similarity"
                     /label="21 bp repeats repeat region"
     misc_feature    2484..2575
                     /note="AT-rich region"
                     /note="Derived using Geneious Prime 2023.1.2 'Annotate
                     from Database' based on nucleotide similarity"
                     /label="AT-rich region"
     misc_feature    2576..2583
                     /note="DnaA box"
                     /note="Derived using Geneious Prime 2023.1.2 'Annotate
                     from Database' based on nucleotide similarity"
                     /label="DnaA box"
     promoter        2791..2895
                     /gene="bla"
                     /note="AmpR promoter"
                     /note="Derived using Geneious Prime 2023.1.2 'Annotate
                     from Database' based on nucleotide similarity"
                     /label="bla promoter"
     CDS             2896..3690
                     /gene="aphA"
                     /function="kanamycin resistance"
                     /codon_start=1
                     /transl_table=11
                     /product="aminoglycoside 3'-phosphotransferase"
                     /protein_id="ADZ30886.1"
                     /db_xref="GI:325559604"
                     /note="Derived using Geneious Prime 2023.1.2 'Annotate
                     from Database' based on protein similarity"
                     /label="aphA CDS"
     terminator      3691..3838
                     /Note="Beta-lactamase TEM terminator"
                     /note="Derived using Geneious Prime 2023.1.2 'Annotate
                     from Database' based on nucleotide similarity"
                     /label="bla terminator"
     terminator      complement(3840..3878)
                     /name="Tndr"
                     /note="rho independent terminator"
                     /note="Derived using Geneious Prime 2023.1.2 'Annotate
                     from Database' based on nucleotide similarity"
                     /label="Tndr"
     rep_origin      3881..4449
                     /direction="RIGHT"
                     /note="high-copy-number ColE1/pMB1/pBR322/pUC origin of 
                     replication; ori"
                     /note="Derived using Geneious Prime 2023.1.2 'Annotate
                     from Database' based on nucleotide similarity"
                     /label="ori rep origin"
     misc_RNA        3897..4449
                     /name="RNA-II"
                     /note="Derived using Geneious Prime 2023.1.2 'Annotate
                     from Database' based on nucleotide similarity"
                     /label="RNA-II"
     terminator      complement(3898..3931)
                     /name="Tndr"
                     /note="rho independent terminator"
                     /note="Derived using Geneious Prime 2023.1.2 'Annotate
                     from Database' based on nucleotide similarity"
                     /label="Tndr"
     misc_RNA        complement(3900..4007)
                     /name="RNA-I"
                     /note="Derived using Geneious Prime 2023.1.2 'Annotate
                     from Database' based on nucleotide similarity"
                     /label="RNA-I"
     misc_feature    4516..4662
                     /note="LB; left border. Identical to sequence near
                     agrocinopine synthase on Agrobacterium tumefaciens strain
                     1D1460 plasmid pTi1D1460 (CP032929 nucleotides 161,573 -
                     161,719). "
                     /note="Derived using Geneious Prime 2023.1.2 'Annotate
                     from Database' based on nucleotide similarity"
                     /label="LB; left border"
     misc_feature    4585..4609
                     /note="T-DNA left border sequence (Thole et al., (2007)
                     Plant Physiol 145:1211-1219)"
                     /note="Derived using Geneious Prime 2023.1.2 'Annotate
                     from Database' based on nucleotide similarity"
                     /label="misc"
     promoter        4700..5443
                     /note="Double CaMV 35S"
                     /note="Derived using Geneious Prime 2023.1.2 'Annotate
                     from Database' based on nucleotide similarity"
                     /label="2x35S pro (Plant Parts Kit)"
     misc_feature    5476..5530
                     /note="TMV Omega; translational enhancer from the tobacco
                     mosaic virus 5'-leader sequence (Gallie et al., 1988)"
                     /note="Derived using Geneious Prime 2023.1.2 'Annotate
                     from Database' based on nucleotide similarity"
                     /label="TMV Omega (Plant parts kit)"
     sig_peptide     5538..5627
                     /peptide="MGFVLFSQLPSFLLVSTLLLFLVISHSCRA"
                     /note="Derived using Geneious Prime 2023.1.2 'Annotate
                     from Database' based on protein similarity"
                     /label="signal peptide"
     CDS             5538..5627
                     /codon_start=1
                     /transl_table=1
                     /note="Nicotiana tabacum PR1a signal peptide (AA 1 to 30)"
                     /note="Derived using Geneious Prime 2023.1.2 'Annotate
                     from Database' based on protein similarity"
                     /label="NtPR1a SP CDS"
     CDS             join(5628,5818..5822)
                     /label="linker CDS"
     intron          5629..5817
                     /Note="Portable intron (PIV2 aka IV2)"
                     /note="Derived using Geneious Prime 2023.1.2 'Annotate
                     from Database' based on nucleotide similarity"
                     /label="PIV2"
     CDS             <5823..>6125
                     /gene="pip1"
                     /product="phytophthora-inhibited protease 1"
                     /protein_id="ABG23376.1"
                     /db_xref="GI:108937128"
                     /note="Derived using Geneious Prime 2020.1.1 'Annotate
                     from Database' based on nucleotide similarity"
                     /label="Pip1 pro-domain fragment CDS"
     CDS             <6126..>6206
                     /gene="pip1"
                     /product="phytophthora-inhibited protease 1"
                     /protein_id="ABG23376.1"
                     /db_xref="GI:108937128"
                     /note="Derived using Geneious Prime 2020.1.1 'Annotate
                     from Database' based on nucleotide similarity"
                     /label="Pip1 fragment 1 CDS"
     CDS             <6207..>6311
                     /gene="pip1"
                     /product="phytophthora-inhibited protease 1"
                     /protein_id="ABG23376.1"
                     /db_xref="GI:108937128"
                     /note="Derived using Geneious Prime 2020.1.1 'Annotate
                     from Database' based on nucleotide similarity"
                     /label="Pip1 fragment 2 CDS"
     CDS             <6312..>6380
                     /gene="Rcr3"
                     /note="required for Cf-2-dependent disease resistance"
                     /product="cysteine protease"
                     /protein_id="AAM19207.1"
                     /db_xref="GI:20334373"
                     /note="Derived using Geneious Prime 2020.1.1 'Annotate
                     from Database' based on nucleotide similarity"
                     /label="Rcr3pim fragment 3 CDS"
     CDS             <6381..>6503
                     /gene="Rcr3"
                     /note="required for Cf-2-dependent disease resistance"
                     /product="cysteine protease"
                     /protein_id="AAM19207.1"
                     /db_xref="GI:20334373"
                     /note="Derived using Geneious Prime 2020.1.1 'Annotate
                     from Database' based on nucleotide similarity"
                     /label="Rcr3pim fragment 4 CDS"
     CDS             <6504..>6644
                     /gene="pip1"
                     /product="phytophthora-inhibited protease 1"
                     /protein_id="ABG23376.1"
                     /db_xref="GI:108937128"
                     /note="Derived using Geneious Prime 2020.1.1 'Annotate
                     from Database' based on nucleotide similarity"
                     /label="Pip1 fragment 5 CDS"
     CDS             <6645..6773
                     /gene="Rcr3"
                     /note="required for Cf-2-dependent disease resistance"
                     /product="cysteine protease"
                     /protein_id="AAM19207.1"
                     /db_xref="GI:20334373"
                     /note="Derived using Geneious Prime 2020.1.1 'Annotate
                     from Database' based on nucleotide similarity"
                     /label="Rcr3pim fragment 6 CDS"
     terminator      6778..6981
                     /note="CaMV poly(A) signal; cauliflower mosaic virus
                     polyadenylation signal"
                     /note="Plant parts kit"
                     /note="Derived using Geneious Prime 2023.1.2 'Annotate
                     from Database' based on nucleotide similarity"
                     /label="35S terminator"
     misc_feature    complement(7027..7152)
                     /note="RB; Right border. Identical to sequence near
                     D-nopaline dehydrogenase on Agrobacterium tumefaciens
                     strain 1D1460 plasmid pTi1D1460. Partial RB overdrive
                     sequence (CP032929 nucleotides 186,435 - 186,560)."
                     /label="RB partial overdrive sequence"
     misc_feature    7045..7069
                     /note="T-DNA right border sequence (Thole et al., (2007)
                     Plant Physiol 145:1211-1219)"
                     /note="Derived using Geneious Prime 2023.1.2 'Annotate
                     from Database' based on nucleotide similarity"
                     /label="misc"
ORIGIN      
        1 cgtgcggctg catgaaatcc tggccggttt gtctgatgcc aagctggcgg cctggccggc
       61 cagcttggcc gctgaagaaa ccgagcgccg ccgtctaaaa aggtgatgtg tatttgagta
      121 aaacagcttg cgtcatgcgg tcgctgcgta tatgatgcga tgagtaaata aacaaatacg
      181 caaggggaac gcatgaaggt tatcgctgta cttaaccaga aaggcgggtc aggcaagacg
      241 accatcgcaa cccatctagc ccgcgccctg caactcgccg gggccgatgt tctgttagtc
      301 gattccgatc cccagggcag tgcccgcgat tgggcggccg tgcgggaaga tcaaccgcta
      361 accgttgtcg gcatcgaccg cccgacgatt gaccgcgacg tgaaggccat cggccggcgc
      421 gacttcgtag tgatcgacgg agcgccccag gcggcggact tggctgtgtc cgcgatcaag
      481 gcagccgact tcgtgctgat tccggtgcag ccaagccctt acgacatatg ggccaccgcc
      541 gacctggtgg agctggttaa gcagcgcatt gaggtcacgg atggaaggct acaagcggcc
      601 tttgtcgtgt cgcgggcgat caaaggcacg cgcatcggcg gtgaggttgc cgaggcgctg
      661 gccgggtacg agctgcccat tcttgagtcc cgtatcacgc agcgcgtgag ctacccaggc
      721 actgccgccg ccggcacaac cgttcttgaa tcagaacccg agggcgacgc tgcccgcgag
      781 gtccaggcgc tggccgctga aattaaatca aaactcattt gagttaatga ggtaaagaga
      841 aaatgagcaa aagcacaaac acgctaagtg ccggccgtcc gagcgcacgc agcagcaagg
      901 ctgcaacgtt ggccagcctg gcagacacgc cagccatgaa gcgggtcaac tttcagttgc
      961 cggcggagga tcacaccaag ctgaagatgt acgcggtacg ccaaggcaag accattaccg
     1021 agctgctatc tgaatacatc gcgcagctac cagagtaaat gagcaaatga ataaatgagt
     1081 agatgaattt tagcggctaa aggaggcggc atggaaaatc aagaacaacc aggcaccgac
     1141 gccgtggaat gccccatgtg tggaggaacg ggcggttggc caggcgtaag cggctgggtt
     1201 gtctgccggc cctgcaatgg cactggaacc cccaagcccg aggaatcggc gtgacggtcg
     1261 caaaccatcc ggcccggtac aaatcggcgc ggcgctgggt gatgacctgg tggagaagtt
     1321 gaaggccgcg caggccgccc agcggcaacg catcgaggca gaagcacgcc ccggtgaatc
     1381 gtggcaagcg gccgctgatc gaatccgcaa agaatcccgg caaccgccgg cagccggtgc
     1441 gccgtcgatt aggaagccgc ccaagggcga cgagcaacca gattttttcg ttccgatgct
     1501 ctatgacgtg ggcacccgcg atagtcgcag catcatggac gtggccgttt tccgtctgtc
     1561 gaagcgtgac cgacgagctg gcgaggtgat ccgctacgag cttccagacg ggcacgtaga
     1621 ggtttccgca gggccggccg gcatggccag tgtgtgggat tacgacctgg tactgatggc
     1681 ggtttcccat ctaaccgaat ccatgaaccg ataccgggaa gggaagggag acaagcccgg
     1741 ccgcgtgttc cgtccacacg ttgcggacgt actcaagttc tgccggcgag ccgatggcgg
     1801 aaagcagaaa gacgacctgg tagaaacctg cattcggtta aacaccacgc acgttgccat
     1861 gcagcgtacg aagaaggcca agaacggccg cctggtgacg gtatccgagg gtgaagcctt
     1921 gattagccgc tacaagatcg taaagagcga aaccgggcgg ccggagtaca tcgagatcga
     1981 gctagctgat tggatgtacc gcgagatcac agaaggcaag aacccggacg tgctgacggt
     2041 tcaccccgat tactttttga tcgatcccgg catcggccgt tttctctacc gcctggcacg
     2101 ccgcgccgca ggcaaggcag aagccagatg gttgttcaag acgatctacg aacgcagtgg
     2161 cagcgccgga gagttcaaga agttctgttt caccgtgcgc aagctgatcg ggtcaaatga
     2221 cctgccggag tacgatttga aggaggaggc ggggcaggct ggcccgatcc tagtcatgcg
     2281 ctaccgcaac ctgatcgagg gcgaagcatc cgccggttcc taatgtacgg agcagatgct
     2341 agggcaaatt gccctagcag gggaaaaagg tcgaaaaagc ttctttcctg tggatagcac
     2401 gtacattggg aacccaaagc cgtacattgg gaaccggaac ccgtacattg ggaacccaaa
     2461 gccgtacatt gggaaccggt cacacatgta agtgactgat ataaaagaga aaaaaggcga
     2521 tttttccgcc taaaactctt taaaacttat taaaactctt aaaacccgcc tggcctgtgc
     2581 ataactgtct ggccagcgca cagccgaaca gctgcaaaaa gcgcctaccc ttcggtcgct
     2641 gcgctcccta cgccccgccg cttcgcgtcg gcctatcgcg gccgctggcc gctcaaaaat
     2701 ggctggccta cggccaggca atctaccagg gcgcggacaa gccgcgccgt cgccactcga
     2761 ccgccggcgc ccacatcaag gctccgagtg cgcggaaccc ctatttgttt atttttctaa
     2821 atacattcaa atatgtatcc gctcatgaga caataaccct gataaatgct tcaataatat
     2881 tgaaaaagga agagtatggc taaaatgaga atatcaccgg aattgaaaaa actgatcgaa
     2941 aaataccgct gcgtaaaaga tacggaagga atgtctcctg ctaaggtata taagctggtg
     3001 ggagaaaatg aaaacctata tttaaaaatg acggacagcc ggtataaagg gaccacctat
     3061 gatgtggaac gggaaaagga catgatgcta tggctggaag gaaagctgcc tgttccaaag
     3121 gtcctgcact ttgaacggca tgatggctgg agcaatctgc tcatgagtga ggccgatggc
     3181 gtcctttgct cggaagagta tgaagatgaa caaagccctg aaaagattat cgagctgtat
     3241 gcggagtgca tcaggctctt tcactccatc gacatatcgg attgtcccta tacgaatagc
     3301 ttagacagcc gcttagccga attggattac ttactgaata acgatctggc cgatgtggat
     3361 tgcgaaaact gggaagagga cactccattt aaagatccgc gcgagctgta tgatttttta
     3421 aagacggaaa agcccgaaga ggaacttgtc ttttcccacg gcgacctggg agacagcaac
     3481 atctttgtga aagatggcaa agtaagtggc tttattgatc ttgggagaag cggcagggcg
     3541 gacaagtggt atgacattgc cttctgcgtc cggtcgctca gggaggatat cggggaagaa
     3601 cagtatgtcg agctattttt tgacttactg gggatcaagc ctgattggga gaaaataaaa
     3661 tattatattt tactggatga attgttttag ctgtcagacc aagtttactc atatatactt
     3721 tagattgatt taaaacttca tttttaattt aaaaggatct aggtgaagat cctttttgat
     3781 aatctcatga ccaaaatccc ttaacgtgag ttttcgttcc actgagcgtc agaccccgta
     3841 gaaaagatca aaggatcttc ttgagatcct ttttttctgc gcgtaatctg ctgcttgcaa
     3901 acaaaaaaac caccgctacc agcggtggtt tgtttgccgg atcaagagct accaactctt
     3961 tttccgaagg taactggctt cagcagagcg cagataccaa atactgttct tctagtgtag
     4021 ccgtagttag gccaccactt caagaactct gtagcaccgc ctacatacct cgctctgcta
     4081 atcctgttac cagtggctgc tgccagtggc gataagtcgt gtcttaccgg gttggactca
     4141 agacgatagt taccggataa ggcgcagcgg tcgggctgaa cggggggttc gtgcacacag
     4201 cccagcttgg agcgaacgac ctacaccgaa ctgagatacc tacagcgtga gctatgagaa
     4261 agcgccacgc ttcccgaagg gagaaaggcg gacaggtatc cggtaagcgg cagggtcgga
     4321 acaggagagc gcacgaggga gcttccaggg ggaaacgcct ggtatcttta tagtcctgtc
     4381 gggtttcgcc acctctgact tgagcgtcga tttttgtgat gctcgtcagg ggggcggagc
     4441 ctatggaaaa acgccagcaa cgcggccttt ttacggttcc tgctcggatc tgttggaccg
     4501 gacagtagtc atggttgatg ggctgcctgt atcgagtggt gattttgtgc cgagctgccg
     4561 gtcggggagc tgttggctgg ctggtggcag gatatattgt ggtgtaaaca aattgacgct
     4621 tagacaactt aataacacat tgcggacgtt tttaatgtac tggggttgaa cactctgtgc
     4681 cgaattcgga tccggaggtc aacatggtgg agcacgacac tctggtctac tccaaaaatg
     4741 tcaaagatac agtctcagaa gatcaaaggg ctattgagac ttttcaacaa aggataattt
     4801 cgggaaacct cctcggattc cattgcccag ctatctgtca cttcatcgaa aggacagtag
     4861 aaaaggaagg tggctcctac aaatgccatc attgcgataa aggaaaggct atcattcaag
     4921 atctctctgc cgacagtggt cccaaagatg gacccccacc cacgaggagc atcgtggaaa
     4981 aagaagaggt tccaaccacg tctacaaagc aagtggattg atgtgataac atggtggagc
     5041 acgacactct ggtctactcc aaaaatgtca aagatacagt ctcagaagat caaagggcta
     5101 ttgagacttt tcaacaaagg ataatttcgg gaaacctcct cggattccat tgcccagcta
     5161 tctgtcactt catcgaaagg acagtagaaa aggaaggtgg ctcctacaaa tgccatcatt
     5221 gcgataaagg aaaggctatc attcaagatc tctctgccga cagtggtccc aaagatggac
     5281 ccccacccac gaggagcatc gtggaaaaag aagaggttcc aaccacgtct acaaagcaag
     5341 tggattgatg tgacatctcc actgacgtaa gggatgacgc acaatcccac tatccttcgc
     5401 aagacccttc ctctatataa ggaagttcat ttcatttgga gaggacacgc tcgagtataa
     5461 gagctcattt ttacaacaat taccaacaac aacaaacaac aaacaacatt acaattacat
     5521 ttacaattat cgatacaatg ggatttgttc tcttttcaca attgccttca tttcttcttg
     5581 tctctacact tctcttattc ctagtaatat cccactcttg ccgtgcaggt aagtttctgc
     5641 ttctaccttt gatatatata taataattat cattaattag tagtaatata atatttcaaa
     5701 tatttttttc aaaataaaag aatgtagtat atagcaattg cttttctgta gtttataagt
     5761 gtgtatattt taatttataa cttttctaat atatgaccaa aatttgttga tgtgcaggag
     5821 gtcgcaactt aaaagaatta tccatgcttg aaaggcatga aaattggatg gttcatcatg
     5881 gacgtgtata caaagatgat atagaaaaag aacaccgctt caagacattc aaggaaaacg
     5941 ttgagttcat cgaatctttc aacaagaacg gaactcaacg ttataagcta gccgtcaata
     6001 aatatgctga tctgaccact gaggaattca caacatcatt tatggggctc gacacttcat
     6061 tactatccca gcaagaatca acagctacaa caacgtcctt taaatatgat agtgtgactg
     6121 aagtgccgaa tagcatggac tggagaaaga gagggagtgt cacaggagtc aaggatcaag
     6181 gtgtatgtgg atgttgttgg gcattttctg cggccgcggc tatagaagga gcatatcaaa
     6241 ttgcaaacaa cgaactaatc tctctttcag agcaacaact attggattgc tctacgcaga
     6301 acaaaggctg caacggaggt ttaatgacga atgcattcga ttttatcata gaaaatggtg
     6361 gaatttcaag ggaatcagac tatgaatacc taggtgaaca gtacacatgc agaagccgag
     6421 agaaaacagc agcagtgcaa ataagtagtt ataaagtcgt gcctgaaggt gaaacatcac
     6481 tattacaagc cgtaactaaa cagcctattt ctgttggtat tgcggctaac gatgagtttc
     6541 atatgtacgg aagtggaata tatgatggaa gttgtaattc tagactgaat catgcagtga
     6601 cagttatagg ttatgggaca agtgaagaag atggtacaaa atattggttg ttgaagaatt
     6661 catggggaac aagttggggc gagaatgggt ttatgaaaat tataagagat tctggggatc
     6721 cttcaggtct ttgtgatatc gcaaagatgt catcttatcc aaacatagca tgagcttctc
     6781 tagctagagt cgatcgacaa gctcgagttt ctccataata atgtgtgagt agttcccaga
     6841 taagggaatt agggttccta tagggtttcg ctcatgtgtt gagcatataa gaaaccctta
     6901 gtatgtattt gtatttgtaa aatacttcta tcaataaaat ttctaattcc taaaaccaaa
     6961 atccagtact aaaatccaga tcgctgcaag aggatgcaca tgtgaccgag ggacacgaag
     7021 tgatccgttt aaactatcag tgtttgacag gatatattgg cgggtaaacc taagagaaaa
     7081 gagcgtttat tagaataatc ggatatttaa aagggcgtga aaaggtttat ccgttcgtcc
     7141 atttgtatgt gccagc
//
