# Supplementary material for: Bioengineering secreted proteases converts divergent Rcr3 orthologs and paralogs into extracellular immune co-receptors
Source: bioRxiv preprint, doi:10.1101/2024.02.14.580413, version 2 (2024-05-23)
Supplement: Dataset S2 [file 580413_file07.zip › S2_Dataset/pJK275-16.gb]

LOCUS       pJK275-16               3199 bp    DNA     circular UNA 29-JAN-2024
DEFINITION  pL0M-nsCDS1-P0P1P2R3R5Ruby3-R6.
ACCESSION   urn.local...2cs6-ecqffxy
VERSION     urn.local...2cs6-ecqffxy
KEYWORDS    .
SOURCE      
  ORGANISM  .
FEATURES             Location/Qualifiers
     terminator      1..95
                     /Note="recombinase family protein terminator"
                     /note="Derived using Geneious Prime 2023.2.1 'Annotate
                     from Database' based on nucleotide similarity"
                     /label="recombinase family protein terminator"
     promoter        96..200
                     /gene="bla"
                     /note="AmpR promoter"
                     /note="Derived using Geneious Prime 2020.1.1 'Annotate
                     from Database' based on nucleotide similarity"
                     /label="bla promoter"
     CDS             201..1208
                     /name="aadA CDS"
                     /gene="aadA"
                     /product="ANT(3'')-Ia family aminoglycoside
                     nucleotidyltransferase AadA1"
                     /note="confers resistance against aminoglycosides
                     (PF01909)"
                     /transl_table=11
                     /note="Derived using Geneious Prime 2020.1.1 'Annotate
                     from Database' based on protein similarity"
                     /label="aadA CDS"
     promoter        complement(301..329)
                     /gene="intI1"
                     /note="Derived using Geneious Prime 2020.1.1 'Annotate
                     from Database' based on nucleotide similarity"
                     /label="int1 promoter"
     terminator      1212..1359
                     /Note="Beta-lactamase TEM terminator"
                     /note="Derived using Geneious Prime 2023.2.1 'Annotate
                     from Database' based on nucleotide similarity"
                     /label="bla terminator"
     terminator      complement(1361..1399)
                     /name="Tndr"
                     /note="rho independent terminator"
                     /note="Derived using Geneious Prime 2020.1.1 'Annotate
                     from Database' based on nucleotide similarity"
                     /label="Tndr"
     rep_origin      1402..1970
                     /direction="RIGHT"
                     /note="high-copy-number ColE1/pMB1/pBR322/pUC origin of 
                     replication; ori"
                     /note="Derived using Geneious Prime 2020.1.1 'Annotate
                     from Database' based on nucleotide similarity"
                     /label="ori rep origin"
     misc_RNA        1418..1970
                     /name="RNA-II"
                     /note="Derived using Geneious Prime 2020.1.1 'Annotate
                     from Database' based on nucleotide similarity"
                     /label="RNA-II"
     terminator      complement(1419..1452)
                     /name="Tndr"
                     /note="rho independent terminator"
                     /note="Derived using Geneious Prime 2020.1.1 'Annotate
                     from Database' based on nucleotide similarity"
                     /label="Tndr"
     misc_RNA        complement(1421..1528)
                     /name="RNA-I"
                     /note="Derived using Geneious Prime 2020.1.1 'Annotate
                     from Database' based on nucleotide similarity"
                     /label="RNA-I"
     regulatory      1781..2159
                     /regulatory_class="other"
                     /note="ColE1 ori"
                     /note="Derived using Geneious Prime 2020.1.1 'Annotate
                     from Database' based on nucleotide similarity"
                     /label="ColE1 ori regulatory"
     misc_feature    2090..2153
                     /name="L-strand Y effector site"
                     /note="L-strand Y effector site"
                     /note="Derived using Geneious Prime 2020.1.1 'Annotate
                     from Database' based on nucleotide similarity"
                     /label="L-strand Y effector site"
     CDS             <2222..>2710
                     /gene="pip1"
                     /product="phytophthora-inhibited protease 1"
                     /protein_id="ABG23376.1"
                     /db_xref="GI:108937128"
                     /note="Derived using Geneious Prime 2020.1.1 'Annotate
                     from Database' based on nucleotide similarity"
                     /label="Pip1 pro-domain and fragment 1 and 2 CDS"
     CDS             <2711..>2779
                     /gene="Rcr3"
                     /note="required for Cf-2-dependent disease resistance"
                     /product="cysteine protease"
                     /protein_id="AAM19207.1"
                     /db_xref="GI:20334373"
                     /note="Derived using Geneious Prime 2020.1.1 'Annotate
                     from Database' based on nucleotide similarity"
                     /label="Rcr3pim fragment 3 CDS"
     CDS             <2780..>2899
                     /gene="pip1"
                     /product="phytophthora-inhibited protease 1"
                     /protein_id="ABG23376.1"
                     /db_xref="GI:108937128"
                     /note="Derived using Geneious Prime 2020.1.1 'Annotate
                     from Database' based on nucleotide similarity"
                     /label="Pip1 fragment 4 CDS"
     CDS             <2900..>3040
                     /gene="pip1"
                     /product="phytophthora-inhibited protease 1"
                     /protein_id="ABG23376.1"
                     /db_xref="GI:108937128"
                     /note="Derived using Geneious Prime 2020.1.1 'Annotate
                     from Database' based on nucleotide similarity"
                     /label="Pip1 fragment 5 CDS"
     mutation        2927..2929
                     /label="D"
     mutation        2933..2935
                     /label="F"
     mutation        2936..2938
                     /label="H"
     mutation        2939..2941
                     /label="M"
     CDS             <3041..3169
                     /gene="Rcr3"
                     /note="required for Cf-2-dependent disease resistance"
                     /product="cysteine protease"
                     /protein_id="AAM19207.1"
                     /db_xref="GI:20334373"
                     /note="Derived using Geneious Prime 2020.1.1 'Annotate
                     from Database' based on nucleotide similarity"
                     /label="Rcr3pim fragment 6 CDS"
ORIGIN      
        1 gacgaaaggg cctcgtgata cgcctatttt tataggttaa tgtcatgata ataatggttt
       61 cttagacgtc aggtggcact tttcggggaa atgtgcgcgg aacccctatt tgtttatttt
      121 tctaaataca ttcaaatatg tatccgctca tgagacaata accctgataa atgcttcaat
      181 aatattgaaa aaggaagagt atgcgctcac gcaactggtc cagaaccttg accgaacgca
      241 gcggtggtaa cggcgcagtg gcggttttca tggcttgtta tgactgtttt tttggggtac
      301 agtctatgcc tcgggcatcc aagcagcaag cgcgttacgc cgtgggtcga tgtttgatgt
      361 tatggagcag caacgatgtt acgcagcagg gcagtcgccc taaaacaaag ttaaacatca
      421 tgagggaagc ggtgatcgcc gaagtatcga ctcaactatc agaggtagtt ggcgtcatcg
      481 agcgccatct cgaaccgacg ttgctggccg tacatttgta cggctccgca gtggatggcg
      541 gcctgaagcc acacagcgat attgatttgc tggttacggt gaccgtaagg cttgatgaaa
      601 caacgcggcg agctttgatc aacgaccttt tggaaacttc ggcttcccct ggagagagcg
      661 agattctccg cgctgtagaa gtcaccattg ttgtgcacga cgacatcatt ccgtggcgtt
      721 atccagctaa gcgcgaactg caatttggag aatggcagcg caatgacatt cttgcaggta
      781 tcttcgagcc agccacgatc gacattgatc tggctatctt gctgacaaaa gcaagagaac
      841 atagcgttgc cttggtaggt ccagcggcgg aggaactctt tgatccggtt cctgaacagg
      901 atctatttga ggcgctaaat gaaaccttaa cgctatggaa ctcgccgccc gactgggctg
      961 gcgatgagcg aaatgtagtg cttacgttgt cccgcatttg gtacagcgca gtaaccggca
     1021 aaatcgcgcc gaaggatgtc gctgccgact gggcaatgga gcgcctgccg gcccagtatc
     1081 agcccgtcat acttgaagct agacaggctt atcttggaca agaagaagat cgcttggcct
     1141 cgcgcgcaga tcagttggaa gaatttgtcc attacgtaaa aggcgagatc accaaggtag
     1201 tcggcaaata actgtcagac caagtttact catatatact ttagattgat ttaaaacttc
     1261 atttttaatt taaaaggatc taggtgaaga tcctttttga taatctcatg accaaaatcc
     1321 cttaacgtga gttttcgttc cactgagcgt cagaccccgt agaaaagatc aaaggatctt
     1381 cttgagatcc tttttttctg cgcgtaatct gctgcttgca aacaaaaaaa ccaccgctac
     1441 cagcggtggt ttgtttgccg gatcaagagc taccaactct ttttccgaag gtaactggct
     1501 tcagcagagc gcagatacca aatactgtcc ttctagtgta gccgtagtta ggccaccact
     1561 tcaagaactc tgtagcaccg cctacatacc tcgctctgct aatcctgtta ccagtggctg
     1621 ctgccagtgg cgataagtcg tgtcttaccg ggttggactc aagacgatag ttaccggata
     1681 aggcgcagcg gtcgggctga acggggggtt cgtgcacaca gcccagcttg gagcgaacga
     1741 cctacaccga actgagatac ctacagcgtg agctatgaga aagcgccacg cttcccgaag
     1801 ggagaaaggc ggacaggtat ccggtaagcg gcagggtcgg aacaggagag cgcacgaggg
     1861 agcttccagg gggaaacgcc tggtatcttt atagtcctgt cgggtttcgc cacctctgac
     1921 ttgagcgtcg atttttgtga tgctcgtcag gggggcggag cctatggaaa aacgccagca
     1981 acgcggcctt tttacggttc ctggcctttt gctggccttt tgctcacatg ttctttcctg
     2041 cgttatcccc tgattctgtg gataaccgta ttaccgcctt tgagtgagct gataccgctc
     2101 gccgcagccg aacgaccgag cgcagcgagt cagtgagcga ggaagcggaa gagcgcccaa
     2161 tacgcaaacc gcctctcccc gcgcgttggc cgattcatta atcactctgt ggtctcaagg
     2221 tcgcaactta aaagaattat ccatgcttga aaggcatgaa aattggatgg ttcatcatgg
     2281 acgtgtatac aaagatgata tagaaaaaga acaccgcttc aagacattca aggaaaacgt
     2341 tgagttcatc gaatctttca acaagaacgg aactcaacgt tataagctag ccgtcaataa
     2401 atatgctgat ctgaccactg aggaattcac aacatcattt atggggctcg acacttcatt
     2461 actatcccag caagaatcaa cagctacaac aacgtccttt aaatatgata gtgtgactga
     2521 agtgccgaat agcatggact ggagaaagag agggagtgtc acaggagtca aggatcaagg
     2581 tgtatgtgga tgttgttggg cattttctgc ggccgcggct atagaaggag catatcaaat
     2641 tgcaaacaac gaactaatct ctctttcaga gcaacaacta ttggattgct ctacgcagaa
     2701 caaaggctgc aacggaggtt taatgacgaa tgcattcgat tttatcatag aaaatggtgg
     2761 aatttcaagg gaatcagact atccttatga agaagctcaa aatgtttgca agaccgaaca
     2821 accagcagca gttactatca atggctacga agtcgtacca tctgacgagt catcgttgtt
     2881 gaaagctgta gtgaatcagc ctatttctgt tggtattgcg gctaaccaag agttacagtt
     2941 ttacggaagt ggaatatatg atggaagttg taattctaga ctgaatcatg cagtgacagt
     3001 tataggttat gggacaagtg aagaagatgg tacaaaatat tggttgttga agaattcatg
     3061 gggaacaagt tggggcgaga atgggtttat gaaaattata agagattctg gggatccttc
     3121 aggtctttgt gatatcgcaa agatgtcatc ttatccaaac atagcatgag ctttgagacc
     3181 acgaagtggc tcttcagtg
//
