# Supplementary material for: Bioengineering secreted proteases converts divergent Rcr3 orthologs and paralogs into extracellular immune co-receptors
Source: bioRxiv preprint, doi:10.1101/2024.02.14.580413, version 2 (2024-05-23)
Supplement: Dataset S2 [file 580413_file07.zip › S2_Dataset/pJK235-010.gb]

LOCUS       pJK235-010              8841 bp    DNA     circular UNA 29-JAN-2024
DEFINITION  pL2M-P19//2x35S::NtPR1a-P0P1P2R3P5improved2-R6.
ACCESSION   urn.local...2czw-ecqffzh
VERSION     urn.local...2czw-ecqffzh
KEYWORDS    .
SOURCE      
  ORGANISM  .
FEATURES             Location/Qualifiers
     misc_feature    1..2785
                     /note="pVS1ori short"
                     /note="Derived using Geneious Prime 2023.1.2 'Annotate
                     from Database' based on nucleotide similarity"
                     /label="pVS1ori short"
     CDS             193..822
                     /note="StaA; similar to IncC2"
                     /codon_start=1
                     /transl_table=11
                     /product="pVS1 partitioning protein"
                     /protein_id="AAD19678.1"
                     /db_xref="GI:4378781"
                     /note="Derived using Geneious Prime 2023.1.2 'Annotate
                     from Database' based on protein similarity"
                     /label="pVS1 partitioning protein CDS"
     CDS             843..1058
                     /note="ORF3; not required for stable maintenance"
                     /codon_start=1
                     /transl_table=11
                     /product="hypothetical protein"
                     /protein_id="AAD19679.1"
                     /db_xref="GI:4378782"
                     /note="Derived using Geneious Prime 2023.1.2 'Annotate
                     from Database' based on protein similarity"
                     /label="hypothetical protein CDS"
     misc_feature    1089..1101
                     /name="KorB box"
                     /note="KorB box"
                     /note="Derived using Geneious Prime 2023.1.2 'Annotate
                     from Database' based on nucleotide similarity"
                     /label="KorB box"
     CDS             1217..2323
                     /note="RepA"
                     /transl_table=11
                     /product="pVS1 replication protein"
                     /protein_id="AAD19680.1"
                     /db_xref="GI:4378783"
                     /note="Derived using Geneious Prime 2023.1.2 'Annotate
                     from Database' based on protein similarity"
                     /label="pVS1 replication protein CDS"
     rep_origin      2389..2583
                     /note="pVS1 origin of replication"
                     /note="Derived using Geneious Prime 2023.1.2 'Annotate
                     from Database' based on nucleotide similarity"
                     /label="pVS1 origin of replication rep origin"
     misc_feature    2389..2396
                     /note="DnaA box"
                     /note="Derived using Geneious Prime 2023.1.2 'Annotate
                     from Database' based on nucleotide similarity"
                     /label="DnaA box"
     repeat_region   2400..2483
                     /note="21 bp repeats"
                     /rpt_type="direct"
                     /note="Derived using Geneious Prime 2023.1.2 'Annotate
                     from Database' based on nucleotide similarity"
                     /label="21 bp repeats repeat region"
     misc_feature    2484..2575
                     /note="AT-rich region"
                     /note="Derived using Geneious Prime 2023.1.2 'Annotate
                     from Database' based on nucleotide similarity"
                     /label="AT-rich region"
     misc_feature    2576..2583
                     /note="DnaA box"
                     /note="Derived using Geneious Prime 2023.1.2 'Annotate
                     from Database' based on nucleotide similarity"
                     /label="DnaA box"
     promoter        2791..2895
                     /gene="bla"
                     /note="AmpR promoter"
                     /note="Derived using Geneious Prime 2023.1.2 'Annotate
                     from Database' based on nucleotide similarity"
                     /label="bla promoter"
     CDS             2896..3690
                     /gene="aphA"
                     /function="kanamycin resistance"
                     /codon_start=1
                     /transl_table=11
                     /product="aminoglycoside 3'-phosphotransferase"
                     /protein_id="ADZ30886.1"
                     /db_xref="GI:325559604"
                     /note="Derived using Geneious Prime 2023.1.2 'Annotate
                     from Database' based on protein similarity"
                     /label="aphA CDS"
     terminator      3691..3838
                     /Note="Beta-lactamase TEM terminator"
                     /note="Derived using Geneious Prime 2023.1.2 'Annotate
                     from Database' based on nucleotide similarity"
                     /label="bla terminator"
     terminator      complement(3840..3878)
                     /name="Tndr"
                     /note="rho independent terminator"
                     /note="Derived using Geneious Prime 2023.1.2 'Annotate
                     from Database' based on nucleotide similarity"
                     /label="Tndr"
     rep_origin      3881..4449
                     /direction="RIGHT"
                     /note="high-copy-number ColE1/pMB1/pBR322/pUC origin of 
                     replication; ori"
                     /note="Derived using Geneious Prime 2023.1.2 'Annotate
                     from Database' based on nucleotide similarity"
                     /label="ori rep origin"
     misc_RNA        3897..4449
                     /name="RNA-II"
                     /note="Derived using Geneious Prime 2023.1.2 'Annotate
                     from Database' based on nucleotide similarity"
                     /label="RNA-II"
     terminator      complement(3898..3931)
                     /name="Tndr"
                     /note="rho independent terminator"
                     /note="Derived using Geneious Prime 2023.1.2 'Annotate
                     from Database' based on nucleotide similarity"
                     /label="Tndr"
     misc_RNA        complement(3900..4007)
                     /name="RNA-I"
                     /note="Derived using Geneious Prime 2023.1.2 'Annotate
                     from Database' based on nucleotide similarity"
                     /label="RNA-I"
     misc_feature    4516..4662
                     /note="LB; left border. Identical to sequence near
                     agrocinopine synthase on Agrobacterium tumefaciens strain
                     1D1460 plasmid pTi1D1460 (CP032929 nucleotides 161,573 -
                     161,719). "
                     /note="Derived using Geneious Prime 2023.1.2 'Annotate
                     from Database' based on nucleotide similarity"
                     /label="LB; left border"
     misc_feature    4585..4609
                     /note="T-DNA left border sequence (Thole et al., (2007)
                     Plant Physiol 145:1211-1219)"
                     /note="Derived using Geneious Prime 2023.1.2 'Annotate
                     from Database' based on nucleotide similarity"
                     /label="misc"
     terminator      complement(4701..5408)
                     /note="OCS terminator"
                     /note="octopine synthase terminator"
                     /note="Derived using Geneious Prime 2023.1.2 'Annotate
                     from Database' based on nucleotide similarity"
                     /label="OCS terminator"
     CDS             complement(5416..5934)
                     /gene="p19"
                     /note="Tombusvirus RNA silencing suppressor 19 kDa
                     protein; similar to CAC01277.1; characterized in PubMed ID
                     18944038"
                     /codon_start=1
                     /transl_table=11
                     /product="RNA silencing suppressor 19 kDa protein"
                     /protein_id="AIN46664.1"
                     /db_xref="GI:684152027"
                     /note="Derived using Geneious Prime 2023.1.2 'Annotate
                     from Database' based on protein similarity"
                     /label="p19 CDS"
     promoter        complement(5939..6319)
                     /note="mas1'-2' mannopine synthase promoter; mas2' drives
                     MCS2 ORF; mas1' truncated by 96 nt; enhancer elements,
                     TATA box, and start codon missing"
                     /note="Derived using Geneious Prime 2023.1.2 'Annotate
                     from Database' based on nucleotide similarity"
                     /label="truncated MAS promoter"
     promoter        6359..7102
                     /note="Double CaMV 35S"
                     /note="Derived using Geneious Prime 2023.1.2 'Annotate
                     from Database' based on nucleotide similarity"
                     /label="2x35S pro (Plant Parts Kit)"
     misc_feature    7135..7189
                     /note="TMV Omega; translational enhancer from the tobacco
                     mosaic virus 5'-leader sequence (Gallie et al., 1988)"
                     /note="Derived using Geneious Prime 2023.1.2 'Annotate
                     from Database' based on nucleotide similarity"
                     /label="TMV Omega (Plant parts kit)"
     sig_peptide     7197..7286
                     /peptide="MGFVLFSQLPSFLLVSTLLLFLVISHSCRA"
                     /note="Derived using Geneious Prime 2023.1.2 'Annotate
                     from Database' based on protein similarity"
                     /label="signal peptide"
     CDS             7197..7286
                     /codon_start=1
                     /transl_table=1
                     /note="Nicotiana tabacum PR1a signal peptide (AA 1 to 30)"
                     /note="Derived using Geneious Prime 2023.1.2 'Annotate
                     from Database' based on protein similarity"
                     /label="NtPR1a SP CDS"
     CDS             join(7287,7477..>7481)
                     /label="GlyGly-Linker"
     intron          7288..7476
                     /Note="Portable intron (PIV2 aka IV2)"
                     /note="Derived using Geneious Prime 2023.1.2 'Annotate
                     from Database' based on nucleotide similarity"
                     /label="PIV2"
     CDS             <7482..>7784
                     /label="PIP1 #0"
     CDS             <7785..>7868
                     /label="PIP1 #1"
     CDS             <7869..>7967
                     /label="PIP1 #2"
     CDS             <7968..>8039
                     /label="RCR3 #3"
     CDS             <8040..>8159
                     /label="PIP1 #4"
     CDS             <8160..>8300
                     /gene="pip1"
                     /codon_start=1
                     /product="phytophthora-inhibited protease 1"
                     /protein_id="ABG23376.1"
                     /db_xref="GI:108937128"
                     /label="PIP1 - Part 5"
     Mutation        8184..8186
                     /created_by="User"
                     /modified_by="User"
                     /label="N>S"
     Mutation        8187..8189
                     /created_by="User"
                     /modified_by="User"
                     /label="D>Q"
     Mutation        8190..8192
                     /created_by="User"
                     /modified_by="User"
                     /label="E>D"
     Mutation        8193..8195
                     /created_by="User"
                     /modified_by="User"
                     /label="F>L"
     Mutation        8196..8198
                     /created_by="User"
                     /modified_by="User"
                     /label="H>Q"
     Mutation        8199..8201
                     /created_by="User"
                     /label="M>F"
     Mutation        8205..8207
                     /created_by="User"
                     /label="G>A"
     Mutation        8208..8210
                     /created_by="User"
                     /label="S>G"
     Mutation        8226..8228
                     /created_by="User"
                     /label="S>N"
     Mutation        8232..8234
                     /created_by="User"
                     /label="N>A"
     Mutation        8235..8237
                     /created_by="User"
                     /label="S>D"
     Mutation        8238..8240
                     /created_by="User"
                     /label="R>Q"
     Mutation        8241..8243
                     /created_by="User"
                     /label="L>I"
     CDS             <8301..8429
                     /label="RCR3 #6"
     terminator      8434..8637
                     /note="CaMV poly(A) signal; cauliflower mosaic virus
                     polyadenylation signal"
                     /note="Plant parts kit"
                     /note="Derived using Geneious Prime 2023.1.2 'Annotate
                     from Database' based on nucleotide similarity"
                     /label="35S terminator"
     misc_feature    complement(8683..8837)
                     /note="RB; Right border. Identical to sequence near
                     D-nopaline dehydrogenase on Agrobacterium tumefaciens
                     strain 1D1460 plasmid pTi1D1460 (CP032929 nucleotides
                     186,435 - 186,589). "
                     /note="Derived using Geneious Prime 2023.1.2 'Annotate
                     from Database' based on nucleotide similarity"
                     /label="RB"
     misc_feature    8701..8725
                     /note="T-DNA right border sequence (Thole et al., (2007)
                     Plant Physiol 145:1211-1219)"
                     /note="Derived using Geneious Prime 2023.1.2 'Annotate
                     from Database' based on nucleotide similarity"
                     /label="misc"
ORIGIN      
        1 cgtgcggctg catgaaatcc tggccggttt gtctgatgcc aagctggcgg cctggccggc
       61 cagcttggcc gctgaagaaa ccgagcgccg ccgtctaaaa aggtgatgtg tatttgagta
      121 aaacagcttg cgtcatgcgg tcgctgcgta tatgatgcga tgagtaaata aacaaatacg
      181 caaggggaac gcatgaaggt tatcgctgta cttaaccaga aaggcgggtc aggcaagacg
      241 accatcgcaa cccatctagc ccgcgccctg caactcgccg gggccgatgt tctgttagtc
      301 gattccgatc cccagggcag tgcccgcgat tgggcggccg tgcgggaaga tcaaccgcta
      361 accgttgtcg gcatcgaccg cccgacgatt gaccgcgacg tgaaggccat cggccggcgc
      421 gacttcgtag tgatcgacgg agcgccccag gcggcggact tggctgtgtc cgcgatcaag
      481 gcagccgact tcgtgctgat tccggtgcag ccaagccctt acgacatatg ggccaccgcc
      541 gacctggtgg agctggttaa gcagcgcatt gaggtcacgg atggaaggct acaagcggcc
      601 tttgtcgtgt cgcgggcgat caaaggcacg cgcatcggcg gtgaggttgc cgaggcgctg
      661 gccgggtacg agctgcccat tcttgagtcc cgtatcacgc agcgcgtgag ctacccaggc
      721 actgccgccg ccggcacaac cgttcttgaa tcagaacccg agggcgacgc tgcccgcgag
      781 gtccaggcgc tggccgctga aattaaatca aaactcattt gagttaatga ggtaaagaga
      841 aaatgagcaa aagcacaaac acgctaagtg ccggccgtcc gagcgcacgc agcagcaagg
      901 ctgcaacgtt ggccagcctg gcagacacgc cagccatgaa gcgggtcaac tttcagttgc
      961 cggcggagga tcacaccaag ctgaagatgt acgcggtacg ccaaggcaag accattaccg
     1021 agctgctatc tgaatacatc gcgcagctac cagagtaaat gagcaaatga ataaatgagt
     1081 agatgaattt tagcggctaa aggaggcggc atggaaaatc aagaacaacc aggcaccgac
     1141 gccgtggaat gccccatgtg tggaggaacg ggcggttggc caggcgtaag cggctgggtt
     1201 gtctgccggc cctgcaatgg cactggaacc cccaagcccg aggaatcggc gtgacggtcg
     1261 caaaccatcc ggcccggtac aaatcggcgc ggcgctgggt gatgacctgg tggagaagtt
     1321 gaaggccgcg caggccgccc agcggcaacg catcgaggca gaagcacgcc ccggtgaatc
     1381 gtggcaagcg gccgctgatc gaatccgcaa agaatcccgg caaccgccgg cagccggtgc
     1441 gccgtcgatt aggaagccgc ccaagggcga cgagcaacca gattttttcg ttccgatgct
     1501 ctatgacgtg ggcacccgcg atagtcgcag catcatggac gtggccgttt tccgtctgtc
     1561 gaagcgtgac cgacgagctg gcgaggtgat ccgctacgag cttccagacg ggcacgtaga
     1621 ggtttccgca gggccggccg gcatggccag tgtgtgggat tacgacctgg tactgatggc
     1681 ggtttcccat ctaaccgaat ccatgaaccg ataccgggaa gggaagggag acaagcccgg
     1741 ccgcgtgttc cgtccacacg ttgcggacgt actcaagttc tgccggcgag ccgatggcgg
     1801 aaagcagaaa gacgacctgg tagaaacctg cattcggtta aacaccacgc acgttgccat
     1861 gcagcgtacg aagaaggcca agaacggccg cctggtgacg gtatccgagg gtgaagcctt
     1921 gattagccgc tacaagatcg taaagagcga aaccgggcgg ccggagtaca tcgagatcga
     1981 gctagctgat tggatgtacc gcgagatcac agaaggcaag aacccggacg tgctgacggt
     2041 tcaccccgat tactttttga tcgatcccgg catcggccgt tttctctacc gcctggcacg
     2101 ccgcgccgca ggcaaggcag aagccagatg gttgttcaag acgatctacg aacgcagtgg
     2161 cagcgccgga gagttcaaga agttctgttt caccgtgcgc aagctgatcg ggtcaaatga
     2221 cctgccggag tacgatttga aggaggaggc ggggcaggct ggcccgatcc tagtcatgcg
     2281 ctaccgcaac ctgatcgagg gcgaagcatc cgccggttcc taatgtacgg agcagatgct
     2341 agggcaaatt gccctagcag gggaaaaagg tcgaaaaagc ttctttcctg tggatagcac
     2401 gtacattggg aacccaaagc cgtacattgg gaaccggaac ccgtacattg ggaacccaaa
     2461 gccgtacatt gggaaccggt cacacatgta agtgactgat ataaaagaga aaaaaggcga
     2521 tttttccgcc taaaactctt taaaacttat taaaactctt aaaacccgcc tggcctgtgc
     2581 ataactgtct ggccagcgca cagccgaaca gctgcaaaaa gcgcctaccc ttcggtcgct
     2641 gcgctcccta cgccccgccg cttcgcgtcg gcctatcgcg gccgctggcc gctcaaaaat
     2701 ggctggccta cggccaggca atctaccagg gcgcggacaa gccgcgccgt cgccactcga
     2761 ccgccggcgc ccacatcaag gctccgagtg cgcggaaccc ctatttgttt atttttctaa
     2821 atacattcaa atatgtatcc gctcatgaga caataaccct gataaatgct tcaataatat
     2881 tgaaaaagga agagtatggc taaaatgaga atatcaccgg aattgaaaaa actgatcgaa
     2941 aaataccgct gcgtaaaaga tacggaagga atgtctcctg ctaaggtata taagctggtg
     3001 ggagaaaatg aaaacctata tttaaaaatg acggacagcc ggtataaagg gaccacctat
     3061 gatgtggaac gggaaaagga catgatgcta tggctggaag gaaagctgcc tgttccaaag
     3121 gtcctgcact ttgaacggca tgatggctgg agcaatctgc tcatgagtga ggccgatggc
     3181 gtcctttgct cggaagagta tgaagatgaa caaagccctg aaaagattat cgagctgtat
     3241 gcggagtgca tcaggctctt tcactccatc gacatatcgg attgtcccta tacgaatagc
     3301 ttagacagcc gcttagccga attggattac ttactgaata acgatctggc cgatgtggat
     3361 tgcgaaaact gggaagagga cactccattt aaagatccgc gcgagctgta tgatttttta
     3421 aagacggaaa agcccgaaga ggaacttgtc ttttcccacg gcgacctggg agacagcaac
     3481 atctttgtga aagatggcaa agtaagtggc tttattgatc ttgggagaag cggcagggcg
     3541 gacaagtggt atgacattgc cttctgcgtc cggtcgctca gggaggatat cggggaagaa
     3601 cagtatgtcg agctattttt tgacttactg gggatcaagc ctgattggga gaaaataaaa
     3661 tattatattt tactggatga attgttttag ctgtcagacc aagtttactc atatatactt
     3721 tagattgatt taaaacttca tttttaattt aaaaggatct aggtgaagat cctttttgat
     3781 aatctcatga ccaaaatccc ttaacgtgag ttttcgttcc actgagcgtc agaccccgta
     3841 gaaaagatca aaggatcttc ttgagatcct ttttttctgc gcgtaatctg ctgcttgcaa
     3901 acaaaaaaac caccgctacc agcggtggtt tgtttgccgg atcaagagct accaactctt
     3961 tttccgaagg taactggctt cagcagagcg cagataccaa atactgttct tctagtgtag
     4021 ccgtagttag gccaccactt caagaactct gtagcaccgc ctacatacct cgctctgcta
     4081 atcctgttac cagtggctgc tgccagtggc gataagtcgt gtcttaccgg gttggactca
     4141 agacgatagt taccggataa ggcgcagcgg tcgggctgaa cggggggttc gtgcacacag
     4201 cccagcttgg agcgaacgac ctacaccgaa ctgagatacc tacagcgtga gctatgagaa
     4261 agcgccacgc ttcccgaagg gagaaaggcg gacaggtatc cggtaagcgg cagggtcgga
     4321 acaggagagc gcacgaggga gcttccaggg ggaaacgcct ggtatcttta tagtcctgtc
     4381 gggtttcgcc acctctgact tgagcgtcga tttttgtgat gctcgtcagg ggggcggagc
     4441 ctatggaaaa acgccagcaa cgcggccttt ttacggttcc tgctcggatc tgttggaccg
     4501 gacagtagtc atggttgatg ggctgcctgt atcgagtggt gattttgtgc cgagctgccg
     4561 gtcggggagc tgttggctgg ctggtggcag gatatattgt ggtgtaaaca aattgacgct
     4621 tagacaactt aataacacat tgcggacgtt tttaatgtac tggggttgaa cactctgtgc
     4681 cgaattcgga tccagcggtc ctgctgagcc tcgacatgtt gtcgcaaaat tcgccctgga
     4741 cccgcccaac gatttgtcgt cactgtcaag gtttgacctg cacttcattt ggggcccaca
     4801 tacaccaaaa aaatgctgca taattctcgg ggcagcaagt cggttacccg gccgccgtgc
     4861 tggaccgggt tgaatggtgc ccgtaacttt cggtagagcg gacggccaat actcaacttc
     4921 aaggaatctc acccatgcgc gccggcgggg aaccggagtt cccttcagtg agcgttatta
     4981 gttcgccgct cggtgtgtcg tagatactag cccctggggc acttttgaaa tttgaataag
     5041 atttatgtaa tcagtctttt aggtttgacc ggttctgccg ctttttttaa aattggattt
     5101 gtaataataa aacgcaattg tttgttattg tggcgctcta tcatagatgt cgctataaac
     5161 ctattcagca caatatattg ttttcatttt aatattgtac atataagtag tagggtacaa
     5221 tcagtaaatt gaacggagaa tattattcat aaaaatacga tagtaacggg tgatatattc
     5281 attagaatga accgaaaccg gcggtaagga tctgagctac acatgctcag gttttttaca
     5341 acgtgcacaa cagaattgaa agcaaatatc atgcgatcat aggcttctcg catatctcat
     5401 taaagcagga caagcttact cgctttcttt ttcgaaagtt tgagtacctt cagggcatcc
     5461 tcttgataca ttactttcca cttcgattgg ggcaagctgt agcagttctt gcttagaccg
     5521 aattgccatc tcacagagat gctgaagagt tcgcgaccct ccagaaacgg tgatactaac
     5581 tcctcgaaac cgaatactat aggtacatcc gatctggtcg aaaccgaaaa atcgagatgc
     5641 tgcatagtta accgaatctc ccgtccaaga tccaaggact ctgtgcagtg aagcttccgt
     5701 cctgtcgtat ctgagatatc tcttaaatac aactttcccg aaaccccagc tttccttgaa
     5761 accaagggga ttatcttgat tcgaattcgt ctcatcgtta tgtagccgcc actcagtcca
     5821 actcggactt tcgtcaggaa gtttgaaggg agaagtggta cctcctgatc ctccatccca
     5881 acgttcactg ttagcttgtt ccctagcgtc gtttccttgt atagctcgtt ccatcattcg
     5941 atttggtgta tcgagattgg ttatgaaatt cagatgctag tgtaatgtat tggtaatttg
     6001 ggaagatata ataggaagca aggctattta tccatttctg aaaaggcgaa atggcgtcac
     6061 cgcgagcgtc acgcgcattc cgttcttgct gtaaagcgtt gtttggtaca cttttgacta
     6121 gcgaggcttg gcgtgtcagc gtatctattc aaaagtcgtt aatggctgcg gatcaagaaa
     6181 aagttggaat agaaacagaa tacccgcgaa attcaggccc ggttgccatg tcctacacgc
     6241 cgaaataaac gaccaaatta gtagaaaaat aaaaactgac taggatactt acgtcacgtc
     6301 ttgcgcactg atttgaaaaa tctcaatata aactccgcaa gaattcaagc ttggaggtca
     6361 acatggtgga gcacgacact ctggtctact ccaaaaatgt caaagataca gtctcagaag
     6421 atcaaagggc tattgagact tttcaacaaa ggataatttc gggaaacctc ctcggattcc
     6481 attgcccagc tatctgtcac ttcatcgaaa ggacagtaga aaaggaaggt ggctcctaca
     6541 aatgccatca ttgcgataaa ggaaaggcta tcattcaaga tctctctgcc gacagtggtc
     6601 ccaaagatgg acccccaccc acgaggagca tcgtggaaaa agaagaggtt ccaaccacgt
     6661 ctacaaagca agtggattga tgtgataaca tggtggagca cgacactctg gtctactcca
     6721 aaaatgtcaa agatacagtc tcagaagatc aaagggctat tgagactttt caacaaagga
     6781 taatttcggg aaacctcctc ggattccatt gcccagctat ctgtcacttc atcgaaagga
     6841 cagtagaaaa ggaaggtggc tcctacaaat gccatcattg cgataaagga aaggctatca
     6901 ttcaagatct ctctgccgac agtggtccca aagatggacc cccacccacg aggagcatcg
     6961 tggaaaaaga agaggttcca accacgtcta caaagcaagt ggattgatgt gacatctcca
     7021 ctgacgtaag ggatgacgca caatcccact atccttcgca agacccttcc tctatataag
     7081 gaagttcatt tcatttggag aggacacgct cgagtataag agctcatttt tacaacaatt
     7141 accaacaaca acaaacaaca aacaacatta caattacatt tacaattatc gatacaatgg
     7201 gatttgttct cttttcacaa ttgccttcat ttcttcttgt ctctacactt ctcttattcc
     7261 tagtaatatc ccactcttgc cgtgcaggta agtttctgct tctacctttg atatatatat
     7321 aataattatc attaattagt agtaatataa tatttcaaat atttttttca aaataaaaga
     7381 atgtagtata tagcaattgc ttttctgtag tttataagtg tgtatatttt aatttataac
     7441 ttttctaata tatgaccaaa atttgttgat gtgcaggagg tcgcaactta aaagaattat
     7501 ccatgcttga aaggcatgaa aattggatgg ttcatcatgg acgtgtatac aaagatgata
     7561 tagaaaaaga acaccgcttc aagacattca aggaaaacgt tgagttcatc gaatctttca
     7621 acaagaacgg aactcaacgt tataagctag ccgtcaataa atatgctgat ctgaccactg
     7681 aggaattcac aacatcattt atggggctcg acacttcatt actatcccag caagaatcaa
     7741 cagctacaac aacgtccttt aaatatgata gtgtgactga agtgccgaat agcatggact
     7801 ggagaaagag agggagtgtc acaggagtca aggatcaagg tgtatgtgga tgttgttggg
     7861 cattttctgc ggccgcggct atagaaggag catatcaaat tgcaaacaac gaactaatct
     7921 ctctttcaga gcaacaacta ttggattgct ctacgcagaa caaaggctgc aacggaggtt
     7981 taatgacgaa tgcattcgat tttatcatag aaaatggtgg aatttcaagg gaatcagact
     8041 atccttatga agaagctcaa aatgtttgca agaccgaaca accagcagca gttactatca
     8101 atggctacga agtcgtacca tctgacgagt catcgttgtt gaaagctgta gtgaatcagc
     8161 ctatttctgt tggtattgcg gctagccaag atttacagtt ttacgcggga ggaatatatg
     8221 atggaaactg tgccgatcaa attaatcatg cagtgacagt tataggttat gggacaagtg
     8281 aagaagatgg tacaaaatat tggttgttga agaattcatg gggaacaagt tggggcgaga
     8341 atgggtttat gaaaattata agagattctg gggatccttc aggtctttgt gatatcgcaa
     8401 agatgtcatc ttatccaaac atagcatgag cttctctagc tagagtcgat cgacaagctc
     8461 gagtttctcc ataataatgt gtgagtagtt cccagataag ggaattaggg ttcctatagg
     8521 gtttcgctca tgtgttgagc atataagaaa cccttagtat gtatttgtat ttgtaaaata
     8581 cttctatcaa taaaatttct aattcctaaa accaaaatcc agtactaaaa tccagatcgc
     8641 tactagagga tgcacatgtg accgagggac acgaagtgat ccgtttaaac tatcagtgtt
     8701 tgacaggata tattggcggg taaacctaag agaaaagagc gtttattaga ataatcggat
     8761 atttaaaagg gcgtgaaaag gtttatccgt tcgtccattt gtatgtgcat gccaaccaca
     8821 gggttcccct cgggagtcag c
//
