# Supplementary material for: Bioengineering secreted proteases converts divergent Rcr3 orthologs and paralogs into extracellular immune co-receptors
Source: bioRxiv preprint, doi:10.1101/2024.02.14.580413, version 2 (2024-05-23)
Supplement: Dataset S2 [file 580413_file07.zip › S2_Dataset/pJK100-020.gb]

LOCUS       pJK100-020              7156 bp    DNA     circular UNA 29-JAN-2024
DEFINITION  pL2M-2x35S::NtPR1a-P0P1R2P3P4R5R6.
ACCESSION   urn.local...2cwv-ecqffyq
VERSION     urn.local...2cwv-ecqffyq
KEYWORDS    .
SOURCE      
  ORGANISM  .
FEATURES             Location/Qualifiers
     misc_feature    1..2785
                     /note="pVS1ori short"
                     /note="Derived using Geneious Prime 2023.1.2 'Annotate
                     from Database' based on nucleotide similarity"
                     /label="pVS1ori short"
     CDS             193..822
                     /note="StaA; similar to IncC2"
                     /codon_start=1
                     /transl_table=11
                     /product="pVS1 partitioning protein"
                     /protein_id="AAD19678.1"
                     /db_xref="GI:4378781"
                     /note="Derived using Geneious Prime 2023.1.2 'Annotate
                     from Database' based on protein similarity"
                     /label="pVS1 partitioning protein CDS"
     CDS             843..1058
                     /note="ORF3; not required for stable maintenance"
                     /codon_start=1
                     /transl_table=11
                     /product="hypothetical protein"
                     /protein_id="AAD19679.1"
                     /db_xref="GI:4378782"
                     /note="Derived using Geneious Prime 2023.1.2 'Annotate
                     from Database' based on protein similarity"
                     /label="hypothetical protein CDS"
     misc_feature    1089..1101
                     /name="KorB box"
                     /note="KorB box"
                     /note="Derived using Geneious Prime 2023.1.2 'Annotate
                     from Database' based on nucleotide similarity"
                     /label="KorB box"
     CDS             1217..2323
                     /note="RepA"
                     /transl_table=11
                     /product="pVS1 replication protein"
                     /protein_id="AAD19680.1"
                     /db_xref="GI:4378783"
                     /note="Derived using Geneious Prime 2023.1.2 'Annotate
                     from Database' based on protein similarity"
                     /label="pVS1 replication protein CDS"
     rep_origin      2389..2583
                     /note="pVS1 origin of replication"
                     /note="Derived using Geneious Prime 2023.1.2 'Annotate
                     from Database' based on nucleotide similarity"
                     /label="pVS1 origin of replication rep origin"
     misc_feature    2389..2396
                     /note="DnaA box"
                     /note="Derived using Geneious Prime 2023.1.2 'Annotate
                     from Database' based on nucleotide similarity"
                     /label="DnaA box"
     repeat_region   2400..2483
                     /note="21 bp repeats"
                     /rpt_type="direct"
                     /note="Derived using Geneious Prime 2023.1.2 'Annotate
                     from Database' based on nucleotide similarity"
                     /label="21 bp repeats repeat region"
     misc_feature    2484..2575
                     /note="AT-rich region"
                     /note="Derived using Geneious Prime 2023.1.2 'Annotate
                     from Database' based on nucleotide similarity"
                     /label="AT-rich region"
     misc_feature    2576..2583
                     /note="DnaA box"
                     /note="Derived using Geneious Prime 2023.1.2 'Annotate
                     from Database' based on nucleotide similarity"
                     /label="DnaA box"
     promoter        2791..2895
                     /gene="bla"
                     /note="AmpR promoter"
                     /note="Derived using Geneious Prime 2023.1.2 'Annotate
                     from Database' based on nucleotide similarity"
                     /label="bla promoter"
     CDS             2896..3690
                     /gene="aphA"
                     /function="kanamycin resistance"
                     /codon_start=1
                     /transl_table=11
                     /product="aminoglycoside 3'-phosphotransferase"
                     /protein_id="ADZ30886.1"
                     /db_xref="GI:325559604"
                     /note="Derived using Geneious Prime 2023.1.2 'Annotate
                     from Database' based on protein similarity"
                     /label="aphA CDS"
     terminator      3691..3838
                     /Note="Beta-lactamase TEM terminator"
                     /note="Derived using Geneious Prime 2023.1.2 'Annotate
                     from Database' based on nucleotide similarity"
                     /label="bla terminator"
     terminator      complement(3840..3878)
                     /name="Tndr"
                     /note="rho independent terminator"
                     /note="Derived using Geneious Prime 2023.1.2 'Annotate
                     from Database' based on nucleotide similarity"
                     /label="Tndr"
     rep_origin      3881..4449
                     /direction="RIGHT"
                     /note="high-copy-number ColE1/pMB1/pBR322/pUC origin of 
                     replication; ori"
                     /note="Derived using Geneious Prime 2023.1.2 'Annotate
                     from Database' based on nucleotide similarity"
                     /label="ori rep origin"
     misc_RNA        3897..4449
                     /name="RNA-II"
                     /note="Derived using Geneious Prime 2023.1.2 'Annotate
                     from Database' based on nucleotide similarity"
                     /label="RNA-II"
     terminator      complement(3898..3931)
                     /name="Tndr"
                     /note="rho independent terminator"
                     /note="Derived using Geneious Prime 2023.1.2 'Annotate
                     from Database' based on nucleotide similarity"
                     /label="Tndr"
     misc_RNA        complement(3900..4007)
                     /name="RNA-I"
                     /note="Derived using Geneious Prime 2023.1.2 'Annotate
                     from Database' based on nucleotide similarity"
                     /label="RNA-I"
     misc_feature    4516..4662
                     /note="LB; left border. Identical to sequence near
                     agrocinopine synthase on Agrobacterium tumefaciens strain
                     1D1460 plasmid pTi1D1460 (CP032929 nucleotides 161,573 -
                     161,719). "
                     /note="Derived using Geneious Prime 2023.1.2 'Annotate
                     from Database' based on nucleotide similarity"
                     /label="LB; left border"
     misc_feature    4585..4609
                     /note="T-DNA left border sequence (Thole et al., (2007)
                     Plant Physiol 145:1211-1219)"
                     /note="Derived using Geneious Prime 2023.1.2 'Annotate
                     from Database' based on nucleotide similarity"
                     /label="misc"
     promoter        4700..5443
                     /note="Double CaMV 35S"
                     /note="Derived using Geneious Prime 2023.1.2 'Annotate
                     from Database' based on nucleotide similarity"
                     /label="2x35S pro (Plant Parts Kit)"
     misc_feature    5476..5530
                     /note="TMV Omega; translational enhancer from the tobacco
                     mosaic virus 5'-leader sequence (Gallie et al., 1988)"
                     /note="Derived using Geneious Prime 2023.1.2 'Annotate
                     from Database' based on nucleotide similarity"
                     /label="TMV Omega (Plant parts kit)"
     sig_peptide     5538..5627
                     /peptide="MGFVLFSQLPSFLLVSTLLLFLVISHSCRA"
                     /note="Derived using Geneious Prime 2023.1.2 'Annotate
                     from Database' based on protein similarity"
                     /label="signal peptide"
     CDS             5538..5627
                     /codon_start=1
                     /transl_table=1
                     /note="Nicotiana tabacum PR1a signal peptide (AA 1 to 30)"
                     /note="Derived using Geneious Prime 2023.1.2 'Annotate
                     from Database' based on protein similarity"
                     /label="NtPR1a SP CDS"
     CDS             join(5628,5818..5822)
                     /label="linker CDS"
     intron          5629..5817
                     /Note="Portable intron (PIV2 aka IV2)"
                     /note="Derived using Geneious Prime 2023.1.2 'Annotate
                     from Database' based on nucleotide similarity"
                     /label="PIV2"
     CDS             <5823..>6125
                     /gene="pip1"
                     /product="phytophthora-inhibited protease 1"
                     /protein_id="ABG23376.1"
                     /db_xref="GI:108937128"
                     /note="Derived using Geneious Prime 2020.1.1 'Annotate
                     from Database' based on nucleotide similarity"
                     /label="Pip1 pro-domain fragment CDS"
     CDS             <6126..>6206
                     /gene="pip1"
                     /product="phytophthora-inhibited protease 1"
                     /protein_id="ABG23376.1"
                     /db_xref="GI:108937128"
                     /note="Derived using Geneious Prime 2020.1.1 'Annotate
                     from Database' based on nucleotide similarity"
                     /label="Pip1 fragment 1 CDS"
     CDS             <6207..>6311
                     /gene="Rcr3"
                     /note="required for Cf-2-dependent disease resistance"
                     /product="cysteine protease"
                     /protein_id="AAM19207.1"
                     /db_xref="GI:20334373"
                     /note="Derived using Geneious Prime 2020.1.1 'Annotate
                     from Database' based on nucleotide similarity"
                     /label="Rcr3pim fragment 2 CDS"
     CDS             <6312..>6386
                     /gene="pip1"
                     /product="phytophthora-inhibited protease 1"
                     /protein_id="ABG23376.1"
                     /db_xref="GI:108937128"
                     /note="Derived using Geneious Prime 2020.1.1 'Annotate
                     from Database' based on nucleotide similarity"
                     /label="Pip1 fragment 3 CDS"
     CDS             <6387..>6506
                     /gene="pip1"
                     /product="phytophthora-inhibited protease 1"
                     /protein_id="ABG23376.1"
                     /db_xref="GI:108937128"
                     /note="Derived using Geneious Prime 2020.1.1 'Annotate
                     from Database' based on nucleotide similarity"
                     /label="Pip1 fragment 4 CDS"
     CDS             <6507..>6644
                     /gene="Rcr3"
                     /note="required for Cf-2-dependent disease resistance"
                     /product="cysteine protease"
                     /protein_id="AAM19207.1"
                     /db_xref="GI:20334373"
                     /note="Derived using Geneious Prime 2020.1.1 'Annotate
                     from Database' based on nucleotide similarity"
                     /label="Rcr3pim fragment 5 CDS"
     CDS             <6645..6773
                     /gene="Rcr3"
                     /note="required for Cf-2-dependent disease resistance"
                     /product="cysteine protease"
                     /protein_id="AAM19207.1"
                     /db_xref="GI:20334373"
                     /note="Derived using Geneious Prime 2020.1.1 'Annotate
                     from Database' based on nucleotide similarity"
                     /label="Rcr3pim fragment 6 CDS"
     terminator      6778..6981
                     /note="CaMV poly(A) signal; cauliflower mosaic virus
                     polyadenylation signal"
                     /note="Plant parts kit"
                     /note="Derived using Geneious Prime 2023.1.2 'Annotate
                     from Database' based on nucleotide similarity"
                     /label="35S terminator"
     misc_feature    complement(7027..7152)
                     /note="RB; Right border. Identical to sequence near
                     D-nopaline dehydrogenase on Agrobacterium tumefaciens
                     strain 1D1460 plasmid pTi1D1460. Partial RB overdrive
                     sequence (CP032929 nucleotides 186,435 - 186,560)."
                     /label="RB partial overdrive sequence"
     misc_feature    7045..7069
                     /note="T-DNA right border sequence (Thole et al., (2007)
                     Plant Physiol 145:1211-1219)"
                     /note="Derived using Geneious Prime 2023.1.2 'Annotate
                     from Database' based on nucleotide similarity"
                     /label="misc"
ORIGIN      
        1 cgtgcggctg catgaaatcc tggccggttt gtctgatgcc aagctggcgg cctggccggc
       61 cagcttggcc gctgaagaaa ccgagcgccg ccgtctaaaa aggtgatgtg tatttgagta
      121 aaacagcttg cgtcatgcgg tcgctgcgta tatgatgcga tgagtaaata aacaaatacg
      181 caaggggaac gcatgaaggt tatcgctgta cttaaccaga aaggcgggtc aggcaagacg
      241 accatcgcaa cccatctagc ccgcgccctg caactcgccg gggccgatgt tctgttagtc
      301 gattccgatc cccagggcag tgcccgcgat tgggcggccg tgcgggaaga tcaaccgcta
      361 accgttgtcg gcatcgaccg cccgacgatt gaccgcgacg tgaaggccat cggccggcgc
      421 gacttcgtag tgatcgacgg agcgccccag gcggcggact tggctgtgtc cgcgatcaag
      481 gcagccgact tcgtgctgat tccggtgcag ccaagccctt acgacatatg ggccaccgcc
      541 gacctggtgg agctggttaa gcagcgcatt gaggtcacgg atggaaggct acaagcggcc
      601 tttgtcgtgt cgcgggcgat caaaggcacg cgcatcggcg gtgaggttgc cgaggcgctg
      661 gccgggtacg agctgcccat tcttgagtcc cgtatcacgc agcgcgtgag ctacccaggc
      721 actgccgccg ccggcacaac cgttcttgaa tcagaacccg agggcgacgc tgcccgcgag
      781 gtccaggcgc tggccgctga aattaaatca aaactcattt gagttaatga ggtaaagaga
      841 aaatgagcaa aagcacaaac acgctaagtg ccggccgtcc gagcgcacgc agcagcaagg
      901 ctgcaacgtt ggccagcctg gcagacacgc cagccatgaa gcgggtcaac tttcagttgc
      961 cggcggagga tcacaccaag ctgaagatgt acgcggtacg ccaaggcaag accattaccg
     1021 agctgctatc tgaatacatc gcgcagctac cagagtaaat gagcaaatga ataaatgagt
     1081 agatgaattt tagcggctaa aggaggcggc atggaaaatc aagaacaacc aggcaccgac
     1141 gccgtggaat gccccatgtg tggaggaacg ggcggttggc caggcgtaag cggctgggtt
     1201 gtctgccggc cctgcaatgg cactggaacc cccaagcccg aggaatcggc gtgacggtcg
     1261 caaaccatcc ggcccggtac aaatcggcgc ggcgctgggt gatgacctgg tggagaagtt
     1321 gaaggccgcg caggccgccc agcggcaacg catcgaggca gaagcacgcc ccggtgaatc
     1381 gtggcaagcg gccgctgatc gaatccgcaa agaatcccgg caaccgccgg cagccggtgc
     1441 gccgtcgatt aggaagccgc ccaagggcga cgagcaacca gattttttcg ttccgatgct
     1501 ctatgacgtg ggcacccgcg atagtcgcag catcatggac gtggccgttt tccgtctgtc
     1561 gaagcgtgac cgacgagctg gcgaggtgat ccgctacgag cttccagacg ggcacgtaga
     1621 ggtttccgca gggccggccg gcatggccag tgtgtgggat tacgacctgg tactgatggc
     1681 ggtttcccat ctaaccgaat ccatgaaccg ataccgggaa gggaagggag acaagcccgg
     1741 ccgcgtgttc cgtccacacg ttgcggacgt actcaagttc tgccggcgag ccgatggcgg
     1801 aaagcagaaa gacgacctgg tagaaacctg cattcggtta aacaccacgc acgttgccat
     1861 gcagcgtacg aagaaggcca agaacggccg cctggtgacg gtatccgagg gtgaagcctt
     1921 gattagccgc tacaagatcg taaagagcga aaccgggcgg ccggagtaca tcgagatcga
     1981 gctagctgat tggatgtacc gcgagatcac agaaggcaag aacccggacg tgctgacggt
     2041 tcaccccgat tactttttga tcgatcccgg catcggccgt tttctctacc gcctggcacg
     2101 ccgcgccgca ggcaaggcag aagccagatg gttgttcaag acgatctacg aacgcagtgg
     2161 cagcgccgga gagttcaaga agttctgttt caccgtgcgc aagctgatcg ggtcaaatga
     2221 cctgccggag tacgatttga aggaggaggc ggggcaggct ggcccgatcc tagtcatgcg
     2281 ctaccgcaac ctgatcgagg gcgaagcatc cgccggttcc taatgtacgg agcagatgct
     2341 agggcaaatt gccctagcag gggaaaaagg tcgaaaaagc ttctttcctg tggatagcac
     2401 gtacattggg aacccaaagc cgtacattgg gaaccggaac ccgtacattg ggaacccaaa
     2461 gccgtacatt gggaaccggt cacacatgta agtgactgat ataaaagaga aaaaaggcga
     2521 tttttccgcc taaaactctt taaaacttat taaaactctt aaaacccgcc tggcctgtgc
     2581 ataactgtct ggccagcgca cagccgaaca gctgcaaaaa gcgcctaccc ttcggtcgct
     2641 gcgctcccta cgccccgccg cttcgcgtcg gcctatcgcg gccgctggcc gctcaaaaat
     2701 ggctggccta cggccaggca atctaccagg gcgcggacaa gccgcgccgt cgccactcga
     2761 ccgccggcgc ccacatcaag gctccgagtg cgcggaaccc ctatttgttt atttttctaa
     2821 atacattcaa atatgtatcc gctcatgaga caataaccct gataaatgct tcaataatat
     2881 tgaaaaagga agagtatggc taaaatgaga atatcaccgg aattgaaaaa actgatcgaa
     2941 aaataccgct gcgtaaaaga tacggaagga atgtctcctg ctaaggtata taagctggtg
     3001 ggagaaaatg aaaacctata tttaaaaatg acggacagcc ggtataaagg gaccacctat
     3061 gatgtggaac gggaaaagga catgatgcta tggctggaag gaaagctgcc tgttccaaag
     3121 gtcctgcact ttgaacggca tgatggctgg agcaatctgc tcatgagtga ggccgatggc
     3181 gtcctttgct cggaagagta tgaagatgaa caaagccctg aaaagattat cgagctgtat
     3241 gcggagtgca tcaggctctt tcactccatc gacatatcgg attgtcccta tacgaatagc
     3301 ttagacagcc gcttagccga attggattac ttactgaata acgatctggc cgatgtggat
     3361 tgcgaaaact gggaagagga cactccattt aaagatccgc gcgagctgta tgatttttta
     3421 aagacggaaa agcccgaaga ggaacttgtc ttttcccacg gcgacctggg agacagcaac
     3481 atctttgtga aagatggcaa agtaagtggc tttattgatc ttgggagaag cggcagggcg
     3541 gacaagtggt atgacattgc cttctgcgtc cggtcgctca gggaggatat cggggaagaa
     3601 cagtatgtcg agctattttt tgacttactg gggatcaagc ctgattggga gaaaataaaa
     3661 tattatattt tactggatga attgttttag ctgtcagacc aagtttactc atatatactt
     3721 tagattgatt taaaacttca tttttaattt aaaaggatct aggtgaagat cctttttgat
     3781 aatctcatga ccaaaatccc ttaacgtgag ttttcgttcc actgagcgtc agaccccgta
     3841 gaaaagatca aaggatcttc ttgagatcct ttttttctgc gcgtaatctg ctgcttgcaa
     3901 acaaaaaaac caccgctacc agcggtggtt tgtttgccgg atcaagagct accaactctt
     3961 tttccgaagg taactggctt cagcagagcg cagataccaa atactgttct tctagtgtag
     4021 ccgtagttag gccaccactt caagaactct gtagcaccgc ctacatacct cgctctgcta
     4081 atcctgttac cagtggctgc tgccagtggc gataagtcgt gtcttaccgg gttggactca
     4141 agacgatagt taccggataa ggcgcagcgg tcgggctgaa cggggggttc gtgcacacag
     4201 cccagcttgg agcgaacgac ctacaccgaa ctgagatacc tacagcgtga gctatgagaa
     4261 agcgccacgc ttcccgaagg gagaaaggcg gacaggtatc cggtaagcgg cagggtcgga
     4321 acaggagagc gcacgaggga gcttccaggg ggaaacgcct ggtatcttta tagtcctgtc
     4381 gggtttcgcc acctctgact tgagcgtcga tttttgtgat gctcgtcagg ggggcggagc
     4441 ctatggaaaa acgccagcaa cgcggccttt ttacggttcc tgctcggatc tgttggaccg
     4501 gacagtagtc atggttgatg ggctgcctgt atcgagtggt gattttgtgc cgagctgccg
     4561 gtcggggagc tgttggctgg ctggtggcag gatatattgt ggtgtaaaca aattgacgct
     4621 tagacaactt aataacacat tgcggacgtt tttaatgtac tggggttgaa cactctgtgc
     4681 cgaattcgga tccggaggtc aacatggtgg agcacgacac tctggtctac tccaaaaatg
     4741 tcaaagatac agtctcagaa gatcaaaggg ctattgagac ttttcaacaa aggataattt
     4801 cgggaaacct cctcggattc cattgcccag ctatctgtca cttcatcgaa aggacagtag
     4861 aaaaggaagg tggctcctac aaatgccatc attgcgataa aggaaaggct atcattcaag
     4921 atctctctgc cgacagtggt cccaaagatg gacccccacc cacgaggagc atcgtggaaa
     4981 aagaagaggt tccaaccacg tctacaaagc aagtggattg atgtgataac atggtggagc
     5041 acgacactct ggtctactcc aaaaatgtca aagatacagt ctcagaagat caaagggcta
     5101 ttgagacttt tcaacaaagg ataatttcgg gaaacctcct cggattccat tgcccagcta
     5161 tctgtcactt catcgaaagg acagtagaaa aggaaggtgg ctcctacaaa tgccatcatt
     5221 gcgataaagg aaaggctatc attcaagatc tctctgccga cagtggtccc aaagatggac
     5281 ccccacccac gaggagcatc gtggaaaaag aagaggttcc aaccacgtct acaaagcaag
     5341 tggattgatg tgacatctcc actgacgtaa gggatgacgc acaatcccac tatccttcgc
     5401 aagacccttc ctctatataa ggaagttcat ttcatttgga gaggacacgc tcgagtataa
     5461 gagctcattt ttacaacaat taccaacaac aacaaacaac aaacaacatt acaattacat
     5521 ttacaattat cgatacaatg ggatttgttc tcttttcaca attgccttca tttcttcttg
     5581 tctctacact tctcttattc ctagtaatat cccactcttg ccgtgcaggt aagtttctgc
     5641 ttctaccttt gatatatata taataattat cattaattag tagtaatata atatttcaaa
     5701 tatttttttc aaaataaaag aatgtagtat atagcaattg cttttctgta gtttataagt
     5761 gtgtatattt taatttataa cttttctaat atatgaccaa aatttgttga tgtgcaggag
     5821 gtcgcaactt aaaagaatta tccatgcttg aaaggcatga aaattggatg gttcatcatg
     5881 gacgtgtata caaagatgat atagaaaaag aacaccgctt caagacattc aaggaaaacg
     5941 ttgagttcat cgaatctttc aacaagaacg gaactcaacg ttataagcta gccgtcaata
     6001 aatatgctga tctgaccact gaggaattca caacatcatt tatggggctc gacacttcat
     6061 tactatccca gcaagaatca acagctacaa caacgtcctt taaatatgat agtgtgactg
     6121 aagtgccgaa tagcatggac tggagaaaga gagggagtgt cacaggagtc aaggatcaag
     6181 gtgtatgtgg atgttgttgg gcattttctg cagttggatc actagaagga gcctacaaaa
     6241 ttgcaacagg caacttgatg gaattctctg aacaggaact tctcgattgc accaccaaca
     6301 attatggctg cgagggcgga ctaatgactg tcgcttacga cttcttactt cagaacaatg
     6361 gcgggggcat taccacagag actaactatc cttatgaaga agctcaaaat gtttgcaaga
     6421 ccgaacaacc agcagcagtt actatcaatg gctacgaagt cgtaccatct gacgagtcat
     6481 cgttgttgaa agctgtagtg aatcagccag tgtccattgg aatagctgct agccaagatt
     6541 tacagtttta cgcgggagga acttatgacg gaaactgtgc cgatcaaatt aaccatgctg
     6601 taacagcgat aggatatgga actgatgagg aaggtcagaa atattggttg ttgaagaatt
     6661 catggggaac aagttggggc gagaatgggt ttatgaaaat tataagagat tctggggatc
     6721 cttcaggtct ttgtgatatc gcaaagatgt catcttatcc aaacatagca tgagcttctc
     6781 tagctagagt cgatcgacaa gctcgagttt ctccataata atgtgtgagt agttcccaga
     6841 taagggaatt agggttccta tagggtttcg ctcatgtgtt gagcatataa gaaaccctta
     6901 gtatgtattt gtatttgtaa aatacttcta tcaataaaat ttctaattcc taaaaccaaa
     6961 atccagtact aaaatccaga tcgctgcaag aggatgcaca tgtgaccgag ggacacgaag
     7021 tgatccgttt aaactatcag tgtttgacag gatatattgg cgggtaaacc taagagaaaa
     7081 gagcgtttat tagaataatc ggatatttaa aagggcgtga aaaggtttat ccgttcgtcc
     7141 atttgtatgt gccagc
//
