# Supplementary material for: Bioengineering secreted proteases converts divergent Rcr3 orthologs and paralogs into extracellular immune co-receptors
Source: bioRxiv preprint, doi:10.1101/2024.02.14.580413, version 2 (2024-05-23)
Supplement: Dataset S2 [file 580413_file07.zip › S2_Dataset/pJK275-22.gb]

LOCUS       pJK275-22               3199 bp    DNA     circular UNA 29-JAN-2024
DEFINITION  pL0M-nsCDS1-P0P1P2R3P5improved5-R6.
ACCESSION   urn.local...2cso-ecqffy1
VERSION     urn.local...2cso-ecqffy1
KEYWORDS    .
SOURCE      
  ORGANISM  .
FEATURES             Location/Qualifiers
     terminator      1..95
                     /Note="recombinase family protein terminator"
                     /note="Derived using Geneious Prime 2023.2.1 'Annotate
                     from Database' based on nucleotide similarity"
                     /label="recombinase family protein terminator"
     promoter        96..200
                     /gene="bla"
                     /note="AmpR promoter"
                     /note="Derived using Geneious Prime 2020.1.1 'Annotate
                     from Database' based on nucleotide similarity"
                     /label="bla promoter"
     CDS             201..1208
                     /name="aadA CDS"
                     /gene="aadA"
                     /product="ANT(3'')-Ia family aminoglycoside
                     nucleotidyltransferase AadA1"
                     /note="confers resistance against aminoglycosides
                     (PF01909)"
                     /transl_table=11
                     /note="Derived using Geneious Prime 2020.1.1 'Annotate
                     from Database' based on protein similarity"
                     /label="aadA CDS"
     promoter        complement(301..329)
                     /gene="intI1"
                     /note="Derived using Geneious Prime 2020.1.1 'Annotate
                     from Database' based on nucleotide similarity"
                     /label="int1 promoter"
     terminator      1212..1359
                     /Note="Beta-lactamase TEM terminator"
                     /note="Derived using Geneious Prime 2023.2.1 'Annotate
                     from Database' based on nucleotide similarity"
                     /label="bla terminator"
     terminator      complement(1361..1399)
                     /name="Tndr"
                     /note="rho independent terminator"
                     /note="Derived using Geneious Prime 2020.1.1 'Annotate
                     from Database' based on nucleotide similarity"
                     /label="Tndr"
     rep_origin      1402..1970
                     /direction="RIGHT"
                     /note="high-copy-number ColE1/pMB1/pBR322/pUC origin of 
                     replication; ori"
                     /note="Derived using Geneious Prime 2020.1.1 'Annotate
                     from Database' based on nucleotide similarity"
                     /label="ori rep origin"
     misc_RNA        1418..1970
                     /name="RNA-II"
                     /note="Derived using Geneious Prime 2020.1.1 'Annotate
                     from Database' based on nucleotide similarity"
                     /label="RNA-II"
     terminator      complement(1419..1452)
                     /name="Tndr"
                     /note="rho independent terminator"
                     /note="Derived using Geneious Prime 2020.1.1 'Annotate
                     from Database' based on nucleotide similarity"
                     /label="Tndr"
     misc_RNA        complement(1421..1528)
                     /name="RNA-I"
                     /note="Derived using Geneious Prime 2020.1.1 'Annotate
                     from Database' based on nucleotide similarity"
                     /label="RNA-I"
     regulatory      1781..2159
                     /regulatory_class="other"
                     /note="ColE1 ori"
                     /note="Derived using Geneious Prime 2020.1.1 'Annotate
                     from Database' based on nucleotide similarity"
                     /label="ColE1 ori regulatory"
     misc_feature    2090..2153
                     /name="L-strand Y effector site"
                     /note="L-strand Y effector site"
                     /note="Derived using Geneious Prime 2020.1.1 'Annotate
                     from Database' based on nucleotide similarity"
                     /label="L-strand Y effector site"
     CDS             <2222..>2710
                     /gene="pip1"
                     /product="phytophthora-inhibited protease 1"
                     /protein_id="ABG23376.1"
                     /db_xref="GI:108937128"
                     /note="Derived using Geneious Prime 2020.1.1 'Annotate
                     from Database' based on nucleotide similarity"
                     /label="Pip1 pro-domain and fragment 1 and 2 CDS"
     CDS             <2711..>2779
                     /gene="Rcr3"
                     /note="required for Cf-2-dependent disease resistance"
                     /product="cysteine protease"
                     /protein_id="AAM19207.1"
                     /db_xref="GI:20334373"
                     /note="Derived using Geneious Prime 2020.1.1 'Annotate
                     from Database' based on nucleotide similarity"
                     /label="Rcr3pim fragment 3 CDS"
     CDS             <2780..>2899
                     /gene="pip1"
                     /product="phytophthora-inhibited protease 1"
                     /protein_id="ABG23376.1"
                     /db_xref="GI:108937128"
                     /note="Derived using Geneious Prime 2020.1.1 'Annotate
                     from Database' based on nucleotide similarity"
                     /label="Pip1 fragment 4 CDS"
     CDS             <2900..>3040
                     /gene="pip1"
                     /product="phytophthora-inhibited protease 1"
                     /protein_id="ABG23376.1"
                     /db_xref="GI:108937128"
                     /note="Derived using Geneious Prime 2020.1.1 'Annotate
                     from Database' based on nucleotide similarity"
                     /label="Pip1 fragment 5 CDS"
     mutation        2924..2926
                     /label="N"
     mutation        2927..2929
                     /label="D"
     mutation        2930..2932
                     /label="E"
     mutation        2933..2935
                     /label="F"
     mutation        2936..2938
                     /label="H"
     mutation        2939..2941
                     /label="M"
     mutation        2966..2968
                     /label="S"
     mutation        2972..2974
                     /label="N"
     mutation        2975..2977
                     /label="S"
     mutation        3017..3019
                     /label="S"
     mutation        3032..3034
                     /label="T"
     CDS             <3041..3169
                     /gene="Rcr3"
                     /note="required for Cf-2-dependent disease resistance"
                     /product="cysteine protease"
                     /protein_id="AAM19207.1"
                     /db_xref="GI:20334373"
                     /note="Derived using Geneious Prime 2020.1.1 'Annotate
                     from Database' based on nucleotide similarity"
                     /label="Rcr3pim fragment 6 CDS"
ORIGIN      
        1 gacgaaaggg cctcgtgata cgcctatttt tataggttaa tgtcatgata ataatggttt
       61 cttagacgtc aggtggcact tttcggggaa atgtgcgcgg aacccctatt tgtttatttt
      121 tctaaataca ttcaaatatg tatccgctca tgagacaata accctgataa atgcttcaat
      181 aatattgaaa aaggaagagt atgcgctcac gcaactggtc cagaaccttg accgaacgca
      241 gcggtggtaa cggcgcagtg gcggttttca tggcttgtta tgactgtttt tttggggtac
      301 agtctatgcc tcgggcatcc aagcagcaag cgcgttacgc cgtgggtcga tgtttgatgt
      361 tatggagcag caacgatgtt acgcagcagg gcagtcgccc taaaacaaag ttaaacatca
      421 tgagggaagc ggtgatcgcc gaagtatcga ctcaactatc agaggtagtt ggcgtcatcg
      481 agcgccatct cgaaccgacg ttgctggccg tacatttgta cggctccgca gtggatggcg
      541 gcctgaagcc acacagcgat attgatttgc tggttacggt gaccgtaagg cttgatgaaa
      601 caacgcggcg agctttgatc aacgaccttt tggaaacttc ggcttcccct ggagagagcg
      661 agattctccg cgctgtagaa gtcaccattg ttgtgcacga cgacatcatt ccgtggcgtt
      721 atccagctaa gcgcgaactg caatttggag aatggcagcg caatgacatt cttgcaggta
      781 tcttcgagcc agccacgatc gacattgatc tggctatctt gctgacaaaa gcaagagaac
      841 atagcgttgc cttggtaggt ccagcggcgg aggaactctt tgatccggtt cctgaacagg
      901 atctatttga ggcgctaaat gaaaccttaa cgctatggaa ctcgccgccc gactgggctg
      961 gcgatgagcg aaatgtagtg cttacgttgt cccgcatttg gtacagcgca gtaaccggca
     1021 aaatcgcgcc gaaggatgtc gctgccgact gggcaatgga gcgcctgccg gcccagtatc
     1081 agcccgtcat acttgaagct agacaggctt atcttggaca agaagaagat cgcttggcct
     1141 cgcgcgcaga tcagttggaa gaatttgtcc attacgtaaa aggcgagatc accaaggtag
     1201 tcggcaaata actgtcagac caagtttact catatatact ttagattgat ttaaaacttc
     1261 atttttaatt taaaaggatc taggtgaaga tcctttttga taatctcatg accaaaatcc
     1321 cttaacgtga gttttcgttc cactgagcgt cagaccccgt agaaaagatc aaaggatctt
     1381 cttgagatcc tttttttctg cgcgtaatct gctgcttgca aacaaaaaaa ccaccgctac
     1441 cagcggtggt ttgtttgccg gatcaagagc taccaactct ttttccgaag gtaactggct
     1501 tcagcagagc gcagatacca aatactgtcc ttctagtgta gccgtagtta ggccaccact
     1561 tcaagaactc tgtagcaccg cctacatacc tcgctctgct aatcctgtta ccagtggctg
     1621 ctgccagtgg cgataagtcg tgtcttaccg ggttggactc aagacgatag ttaccggata
     1681 aggcgcagcg gtcgggctga acggggggtt cgtgcacaca gcccagcttg gagcgaacga
     1741 cctacaccga actgagatac ctacagcgtg agctatgaga aagcgccacg cttcccgaag
     1801 ggagaaaggc ggacaggtat ccggtaagcg gcagggtcgg aacaggagag cgcacgaggg
     1861 agcttccagg gggaaacgcc tggtatcttt atagtcctgt cgggtttcgc cacctctgac
     1921 ttgagcgtcg atttttgtga tgctcgtcag gggggcggag cctatggaaa aacgccagca
     1981 acgcggcctt tttacggttc ctggcctttt gctggccttt tgctcacatg ttctttcctg
     2041 cgttatcccc tgattctgtg gataaccgta ttaccgcctt tgagtgagct gataccgctc
     2101 gccgcagccg aacgaccgag cgcagcgagt cagtgagcga ggaagcggaa gagcgcccaa
     2161 tacgcaaacc gcctctcccc gcgcgttggc cgattcatta atcactctgt ggtctcaagg
     2221 tcgcaactta aaagaattat ccatgcttga aaggcatgaa aattggatgg ttcatcatgg
     2281 acgtgtatac aaagatgata tagaaaaaga acaccgcttc aagacattca aggaaaacgt
     2341 tgagttcatc gaatctttca acaagaacgg aactcaacgt tataagctag ccgtcaataa
     2401 atatgctgat ctgaccactg aggaattcac aacatcattt atggggctcg acacttcatt
     2461 actatcccag caagaatcaa cagctacaac aacgtccttt aaatatgata gtgtgactga
     2521 agtgccgaat agcatggact ggagaaagag agggagtgtc acaggagtca aggatcaagg
     2581 tgtatgtgga tgttgttggg cattttctgc ggccgcggct atagaaggag catatcaaat
     2641 tgcaaacaac gaactaatct ctctttcaga gcaacaacta ttggattgct ctacgcagaa
     2701 caaaggctgc aacggaggtt taatgacgaa tgcattcgat tttatcatag aaaatggtgg
     2761 aatttcaagg gaatcagact atccttatga agaagctcaa aatgtttgca agaccgaaca
     2821 accagcagca gttactatca atggctacga agtcgtacca tctgacgagt catcgttgtt
     2881 gaaagctgta gtgaatcagc ctatttctgt tggtattgcg gctagccaag atttacagtt
     2941 ttacggaagt ggaatatatg atggaaactg tgccgataga ctgaatcatg cagtgacagt
     3001 tataggttat gggacagatg aagaagatgg tcagaaatat tggttgttga agaattcatg
     3061 gggaacaagt tggggcgaga atgggtttat gaaaattata agagattctg gggatccttc
     3121 aggtctttgt gatatcgcaa agatgtcatc ttatccaaac atagcatgag ctttgagacc
     3181 acgaagtggc tcttcagtg
//
