# Supplementary material for: Bioengineering secreted proteases converts divergent Rcr3 orthologs and paralogs into extracellular immune co-receptors
Source: bioRxiv preprint, doi:10.1101/2024.02.14.580413, version 2 (2024-05-23)
Supplement: Dataset S2 [file 580413_file07.zip › S2_Dataset/pJK049-005.gb]

LOCUS       pJK049-005              3205 bp    DNA     circular UNA 29-JAN-2024
DEFINITION  pL0M-nsCDS1-P0P1P2P3R4P5P6.
ACCESSION   urn.local...2csa-ecqffxy
VERSION     urn.local...2csa-ecqffxy
KEYWORDS    .
SOURCE      
  ORGANISM  .
FEATURES             Location/Qualifiers
     terminator      1..95
                     /Note="recombinase family protein terminator"
                     /note="Derived using Geneious Prime 2023.2.1 'Annotate
                     from Database' based on nucleotide similarity"
                     /label="recombinase family protein terminator"
     promoter        96..200
                     /gene="bla"
                     /note="AmpR promoter"
                     /note="Derived using Geneious Prime 2020.1.1 'Annotate
                     from Database' based on nucleotide similarity"
                     /label="bla promoter"
     CDS             201..1208
                     /name="aadA CDS"
                     /gene="aadA"
                     /product="ANT(3'')-Ia family aminoglycoside
                     nucleotidyltransferase AadA1"
                     /note="confers resistance against aminoglycosides
                     (PF01909)"
                     /transl_table=11
                     /note="Derived using Geneious Prime 2020.1.1 'Annotate
                     from Database' based on protein similarity"
                     /label="aadA CDS"
     promoter        complement(301..329)
                     /gene="intI1"
                     /note="Derived using Geneious Prime 2020.1.1 'Annotate
                     from Database' based on nucleotide similarity"
                     /label="int1 promoter"
     terminator      1212..1359
                     /Note="Beta-lactamase TEM terminator"
                     /note="Derived using Geneious Prime 2023.2.1 'Annotate
                     from Database' based on nucleotide similarity"
                     /label="bla terminator"
     terminator      complement(1361..1399)
                     /name="Tndr"
                     /note="rho independent terminator"
                     /note="Derived using Geneious Prime 2020.1.1 'Annotate
                     from Database' based on nucleotide similarity"
                     /label="Tndr"
     rep_origin      1402..1970
                     /direction="RIGHT"
                     /note="high-copy-number ColE1/pMB1/pBR322/pUC origin of 
                     replication; ori"
                     /note="Derived using Geneious Prime 2020.1.1 'Annotate
                     from Database' based on nucleotide similarity"
                     /label="ori rep origin"
     misc_RNA        1418..1970
                     /name="RNA-II"
                     /note="Derived using Geneious Prime 2020.1.1 'Annotate
                     from Database' based on nucleotide similarity"
                     /label="RNA-II"
     terminator      complement(1419..1452)
                     /name="Tndr"
                     /note="rho independent terminator"
                     /note="Derived using Geneious Prime 2020.1.1 'Annotate
                     from Database' based on nucleotide similarity"
                     /label="Tndr"
     misc_RNA        complement(1421..1528)
                     /name="RNA-I"
                     /note="Derived using Geneious Prime 2020.1.1 'Annotate
                     from Database' based on nucleotide similarity"
                     /label="RNA-I"
     regulatory      1781..2159
                     /regulatory_class="other"
                     /note="ColE1 ori"
                     /note="Derived using Geneious Prime 2020.1.1 'Annotate
                     from Database' based on nucleotide similarity"
                     /label="ColE1 ori regulatory"
     misc_feature    2057..2064
                     /note="DnaA box"
                     /note="Derived using Geneious Prime 2023.2.1 'Annotate
                     from Database' based on nucleotide similarity"
                     /label="DnaA box"
     misc_feature    2090..2153
                     /name="L-strand Y effector site"
                     /note="L-strand Y effector site"
                     /note="Derived using Geneious Prime 2020.1.1 'Annotate
                     from Database' based on nucleotide similarity"
                     /label="L-strand Y effector site"
     CDS             <2222..>2524
                     /gene="pip1"
                     /product="phytophthora-inhibited protease 1"
                     /protein_id="ABG23376.1"
                     /db_xref="GI:108937128"
                     /note="Derived using Geneious Prime 2020.1.1 'Annotate
                     from Database' based on nucleotide similarity"
                     /label="Pip1 pro-domain fragment CDS"
     CDS             <2525..>2605
                     /gene="pip1"
                     /product="phytophthora-inhibited protease 1"
                     /protein_id="ABG23376.1"
                     /db_xref="GI:108937128"
                     /note="Derived using Geneious Prime 2020.1.1 'Annotate
                     from Database' based on nucleotide similarity"
                     /label="Pip1 fragment 1 CDS"
     CDS             <2606..>2710
                     /gene="pip1"
                     /product="phytophthora-inhibited protease 1"
                     /protein_id="ABG23376.1"
                     /db_xref="GI:108937128"
                     /note="Derived using Geneious Prime 2020.1.1 'Annotate
                     from Database' based on nucleotide similarity"
                     /label="Pip1 fragment 2 CDS"
     CDS             <2711..>2785
                     /gene="pip1"
                     /product="phytophthora-inhibited protease 1"
                     /protein_id="ABG23376.1"
                     /db_xref="GI:108937128"
                     /note="Derived using Geneious Prime 2020.1.1 'Annotate
                     from Database' based on nucleotide similarity"
                     /label="Pip1 fragment 3 CDS"
     CDS             <2786..>2908
                     /gene="Rcr3"
                     /note="required for Cf-2-dependent disease resistance"
                     /product="cysteine protease"
                     /protein_id="AAM19207.1"
                     /db_xref="GI:20334373"
                     /note="Derived using Geneious Prime 2020.1.1 'Annotate
                     from Database' based on nucleotide similarity"
                     /label="Rcr3pim fragment 4 CDS"
     CDS             <2909..>3049
                     /gene="pip1"
                     /product="phytophthora-inhibited protease 1"
                     /protein_id="ABG23376.1"
                     /db_xref="GI:108937128"
                     /note="Derived using Geneious Prime 2020.1.1 'Annotate
                     from Database' based on nucleotide similarity"
                     /label="Pip1 fragment 5 CDS"
     CDS             <3050..3175
                     /gene="pip1"
                     /product="phytophthora-inhibited protease 1"
                     /protein_id="ABG23376.1"
                     /db_xref="GI:108937128"
                     /note="Derived using Geneious Prime 2020.1.1 'Annotate
                     from Database' based on nucleotide similarity"
                     /label="Pip1 fragment 6 CDS"
ORIGIN      
        1 gacgaaaggg cctcgtgata cgcctatttt tataggttaa tgtcatgata ataatggttt
       61 cttagacgtc aggtggcact tttcggggaa atgtgcgcgg aacccctatt tgtttatttt
      121 tctaaataca ttcaaatatg tatccgctca tgagacaata accctgataa atgcttcaat
      181 aatattgaaa aaggaagagt atgcgctcac gcaactggtc cagaaccttg accgaacgca
      241 gcggtggtaa cggcgcagtg gcggttttca tggcttgtta tgactgtttt tttggggtac
      301 agtctatgcc tcgggcatcc aagcagcaag cgcgttacgc cgtgggtcga tgtttgatgt
      361 tatggagcag caacgatgtt acgcagcagg gcagtcgccc taaaacaaag ttaaacatca
      421 tgagggaagc ggtgatcgcc gaagtatcga ctcaactatc agaggtagtt ggcgtcatcg
      481 agcgccatct cgaaccgacg ttgctggccg tacatttgta cggctccgca gtggatggcg
      541 gcctgaagcc acacagcgat attgatttgc tggttacggt gaccgtaagg cttgatgaaa
      601 caacgcggcg agctttgatc aacgaccttt tggaaacttc ggcttcccct ggagagagcg
      661 agattctccg cgctgtagaa gtcaccattg ttgtgcacga cgacatcatt ccgtggcgtt
      721 atccagctaa gcgcgaactg caatttggag aatggcagcg caatgacatt cttgcaggta
      781 tcttcgagcc agccacgatc gacattgatc tggctatctt gctgacaaaa gcaagagaac
      841 atagcgttgc cttggtaggt ccagcggcgg aggaactctt tgatccggtt cctgaacagg
      901 atctatttga ggcgctaaat gaaaccttaa cgctatggaa ctcgccgccc gactgggctg
      961 gcgatgagcg aaatgtagtg cttacgttgt cccgcatttg gtacagcgca gtaaccggca
     1021 aaatcgcgcc gaaggatgtc gctgccgact gggcaatgga gcgcctgccg gcccagtatc
     1081 agcccgtcat acttgaagct agacaggctt atcttggaca agaagaagat cgcttggcct
     1141 cgcgcgcaga tcagttggaa gaatttgtcc attacgtaaa aggcgagatc accaaggtag
     1201 tcggcaaata actgtcagac caagtttact catatatact ttagattgat ttaaaacttc
     1261 atttttaatt taaaaggatc taggtgaaga tcctttttga taatctcatg accaaaatcc
     1321 cttaacgtga gttttcgttc cactgagcgt cagaccccgt agaaaagatc aaaggatctt
     1381 cttgagatcc tttttttctg cgcgtaatct gctgcttgca aacaaaaaaa ccaccgctac
     1441 cagcggtggt ttgtttgccg gatcaagagc taccaactct ttttccgaag gtaactggct
     1501 tcagcagagc gcagatacca aatactgtcc ttctagtgta gccgtagtta ggccaccact
     1561 tcaagaactc tgtagcaccg cctacatacc tcgctctgct aatcctgtta ccagtggctg
     1621 ctgccagtgg cgataagtcg tgtcttaccg ggttggactc aagacgatag ttaccggata
     1681 aggcgcagcg gtcgggctga acggggggtt cgtgcacaca gcccagcttg gagcgaacga
     1741 cctacaccga actgagatac ctacagcgtg agctatgaga aagcgccacg cttcccgaag
     1801 ggagaaaggc ggacaggtat ccggtaagcg gcagggtcgg aacaggagag cgcacgaggg
     1861 agcttccagg gggaaacgcc tggtatcttt atagtcctgt cgggtttcgc cacctctgac
     1921 ttgagcgtcg atttttgtga tgctcgtcag gggggcggag cctatggaaa aacgccagca
     1981 acgcggcctt tttacggttc ctggcctttt gctggccttt tgctcacatg ttctttcctg
     2041 cgttatcccc tgattctgtg gataaccgta ttaccgcctt tgagtgagct gataccgctc
     2101 gccgcagccg aacgaccgag cgcagcgagt cagtgagcga ggaagcggaa gagcgcccaa
     2161 tacgcaaacc gcctctcccc gcgcgttggc cgattcatta atcactctgt ggtctcaagg
     2221 tcgcaactta aaagaattat ccatgcttga aaggcatgaa aattggatgg ttcatcatgg
     2281 acgtgtatac aaagatgata tagaaaaaga acaccgcttc aagacattca aggaaaacgt
     2341 tgagttcatc gaatctttca acaagaacgg aactcaacgt tataagctag ccgtcaataa
     2401 atatgctgat ctgaccactg aggaattcac aacatcattt atggggctcg acacttcatt
     2461 actatcccag caagaatcaa cagctacaac aacgtccttt aaatatgata gtgtgactga
     2521 agtgccgaat agcatggact ggagaaagag agggagtgtc acaggagtca aggatcaagg
     2581 tgtatgtgga tgttgttggg cattttctgc ggccgcggct atagaaggag catatcaaat
     2641 tgcaaacaac gaactaatct ctctttcaga gcaacaacta ttggattgct ctacgcagaa
     2701 caaaggctgc gagggcggac taatgactgt cgcttacgac ttcttacttc agaacaatgg
     2761 cgggggcatt accacagaga ctaactatga atacctaggt gaacagtaca catgcagaag
     2821 ccgagagaaa acagcagcag tgcaaataag tagttataaa gtcgtgcctg aaggtgaaac
     2881 atcactatta caagccgtaa ctaaacagcc tatttctgtt ggtattgcgg ctaacgatga
     2941 gtttcatatg tacggaagtg gaatatatga tggaagttgt aattctagac tgaatcatgc
     3001 agtgacagtt ataggttatg ggacaagtga agaagatggt acaaaatatt ggatagtgaa
     3061 gaattcatgg gggagtgatt ggggtgagga aggatatatg agaattgcta gagatgttgg
     3121 agttgatggt ggccattgtg gcattgcaaa ggttgcgtcg ttccctactg cttgagcttt
     3181 gagaccacga agtggctctt cagtg
//
