# Supplementary material for: Bioengineering secreted proteases converts divergent Rcr3 orthologs and paralogs into extracellular immune co-receptors
Source: bioRxiv preprint, doi:10.1101/2024.02.14.580413, version 2 (2024-05-23)
Supplement: Dataset S2 [file 580413_file07.zip › S2_Dataset/pJK049-054.gb]

LOCUS       pJK049-054              3208 bp    DNA     circular UNA 29-JAN-2024
DEFINITION  pL0M-nsCDS1-P0R1R2P3R4P5R6.
ACCESSION   urn.local...2ctt-ecqffy8
VERSION     urn.local...2ctt-ecqffy8
KEYWORDS    .
SOURCE      
  ORGANISM  .
FEATURES             Location/Qualifiers
     terminator      1..95
                     /Note="recombinase family protein terminator"
                     /note="Derived using Geneious Prime 2023.2.1 'Annotate
                     from Database' based on nucleotide similarity"
                     /label="recombinase family protein terminator"
     promoter        96..200
                     /gene="bla"
                     /note="AmpR promoter"
                     /note="Derived using Geneious Prime 2020.1.1 'Annotate
                     from Database' based on nucleotide similarity"
                     /label="bla promoter"
     CDS             201..1208
                     /name="aadA CDS"
                     /gene="aadA"
                     /product="ANT(3'')-Ia family aminoglycoside
                     nucleotidyltransferase AadA1"
                     /note="confers resistance against aminoglycosides
                     (PF01909)"
                     /transl_table=11
                     /note="Derived using Geneious Prime 2020.1.1 'Annotate
                     from Database' based on protein similarity"
                     /label="aadA CDS"
     promoter        complement(301..329)
                     /gene="intI1"
                     /note="Derived using Geneious Prime 2020.1.1 'Annotate
                     from Database' based on nucleotide similarity"
                     /label="int1 promoter"
     terminator      1212..1359
                     /Note="Beta-lactamase TEM terminator"
                     /note="Derived using Geneious Prime 2023.2.1 'Annotate
                     from Database' based on nucleotide similarity"
                     /label="bla terminator"
     terminator      complement(1361..1399)
                     /name="Tndr"
                     /note="rho independent terminator"
                     /note="Derived using Geneious Prime 2020.1.1 'Annotate
                     from Database' based on nucleotide similarity"
                     /label="Tndr"
     rep_origin      1402..1970
                     /direction="RIGHT"
                     /note="high-copy-number ColE1/pMB1/pBR322/pUC origin of 
                     replication; ori"
                     /note="Derived using Geneious Prime 2020.1.1 'Annotate
                     from Database' based on nucleotide similarity"
                     /label="ori rep origin"
     misc_RNA        1418..1970
                     /name="RNA-II"
                     /note="Derived using Geneious Prime 2020.1.1 'Annotate
                     from Database' based on nucleotide similarity"
                     /label="RNA-II"
     terminator      complement(1419..1452)
                     /name="Tndr"
                     /note="rho independent terminator"
                     /note="Derived using Geneious Prime 2020.1.1 'Annotate
                     from Database' based on nucleotide similarity"
                     /label="Tndr"
     misc_RNA        complement(1421..1528)
                     /name="RNA-I"
                     /note="Derived using Geneious Prime 2020.1.1 'Annotate
                     from Database' based on nucleotide similarity"
                     /label="RNA-I"
     regulatory      1781..2159
                     /regulatory_class="other"
                     /note="ColE1 ori"
                     /note="Derived using Geneious Prime 2020.1.1 'Annotate
                     from Database' based on nucleotide similarity"
                     /label="ColE1 ori regulatory"
     misc_feature    2057..2064
                     /note="DnaA box"
                     /note="Derived using Geneious Prime 2023.2.1 'Annotate
                     from Database' based on nucleotide similarity"
                     /label="DnaA box"
     misc_feature    2090..2153
                     /name="L-strand Y effector site"
                     /note="L-strand Y effector site"
                     /note="Derived using Geneious Prime 2020.1.1 'Annotate
                     from Database' based on nucleotide similarity"
                     /label="L-strand Y effector site"
     CDS             <2222..>2524
                     /gene="pip1"
                     /product="phytophthora-inhibited protease 1"
                     /protein_id="ABG23376.1"
                     /db_xref="GI:108937128"
                     /note="Derived using Geneious Prime 2020.1.1 'Annotate
                     from Database' based on nucleotide similarity"
                     /label="Pip1 pro-domain fragment CDS"
     CDS             <2525..>2605
                     /gene="Rcr3"
                     /note="required for Cf-2-dependent disease resistance"
                     /product="cysteine protease"
                     /protein_id="AAM19207.1"
                     /db_xref="GI:20334373"
                     /note="Derived using Geneious Prime 2020.1.1 'Annotate
                     from Database' based on nucleotide similarity"
                     /label="Rcr3pim fragment 1 CDS"
     CDS             <2606..>2710
                     /gene="Rcr3"
                     /note="required for Cf-2-dependent disease resistance"
                     /product="cysteine protease"
                     /protein_id="AAM19207.1"
                     /db_xref="GI:20334373"
                     /note="Derived using Geneious Prime 2020.1.1 'Annotate
                     from Database' based on nucleotide similarity"
                     /label="Rcr3pim fragment 2 CDS"
     CDS             <2711..>2785
                     /gene="pip1"
                     /product="phytophthora-inhibited protease 1"
                     /protein_id="ABG23376.1"
                     /db_xref="GI:108937128"
                     /note="Derived using Geneious Prime 2020.1.1 'Annotate
                     from Database' based on nucleotide similarity"
                     /label="Pip1 fragment 3 CDS"
     CDS             <2786..>2908
                     /gene="Rcr3"
                     /note="required for Cf-2-dependent disease resistance"
                     /product="cysteine protease"
                     /protein_id="AAM19207.1"
                     /db_xref="GI:20334373"
                     /note="Derived using Geneious Prime 2020.1.1 'Annotate
                     from Database' based on nucleotide similarity"
                     /label="Rcr3pim fragment 4 CDS"
     CDS             <2909..>3049
                     /gene="pip1"
                     /product="phytophthora-inhibited protease 1"
                     /protein_id="ABG23376.1"
                     /db_xref="GI:108937128"
                     /note="Derived using Geneious Prime 2020.1.1 'Annotate
                     from Database' based on nucleotide similarity"
                     /label="Pip1 fragment 5 CDS"
     CDS             <3050..3178
                     /gene="Rcr3"
                     /note="required for Cf-2-dependent disease resistance"
                     /product="cysteine protease"
                     /protein_id="AAM19207.1"
                     /db_xref="GI:20334373"
                     /note="Derived using Geneious Prime 2020.1.1 'Annotate
                     from Database' based on nucleotide similarity"
                     /label="Rcr3pim fragment 6 CDS"
ORIGIN      
        1 gacgaaaggg cctcgtgata cgcctatttt tataggttaa tgtcatgata ataatggttt
       61 cttagacgtc aggtggcact tttcggggaa atgtgcgcgg aacccctatt tgtttatttt
      121 tctaaataca ttcaaatatg tatccgctca tgagacaata accctgataa atgcttcaat
      181 aatattgaaa aaggaagagt atgcgctcac gcaactggtc cagaaccttg accgaacgca
      241 gcggtggtaa cggcgcagtg gcggttttca tggcttgtta tgactgtttt tttggggtac
      301 agtctatgcc tcgggcatcc aagcagcaag cgcgttacgc cgtgggtcga tgtttgatgt
      361 tatggagcag caacgatgtt acgcagcagg gcagtcgccc taaaacaaag ttaaacatca
      421 tgagggaagc ggtgatcgcc gaagtatcga ctcaactatc agaggtagtt ggcgtcatcg
      481 agcgccatct cgaaccgacg ttgctggccg tacatttgta cggctccgca gtggatggcg
      541 gcctgaagcc acacagcgat attgatttgc tggttacggt gaccgtaagg cttgatgaaa
      601 caacgcggcg agctttgatc aacgaccttt tggaaacttc ggcttcccct ggagagagcg
      661 agattctccg cgctgtagaa gtcaccattg ttgtgcacga cgacatcatt ccgtggcgtt
      721 atccagctaa gcgcgaactg caatttggag aatggcagcg caatgacatt cttgcaggta
      781 tcttcgagcc agccacgatc gacattgatc tggctatctt gctgacaaaa gcaagagaac
      841 atagcgttgc cttggtaggt ccagcggcgg aggaactctt tgatccggtt cctgaacagg
      901 atctatttga ggcgctaaat gaaaccttaa cgctatggaa ctcgccgccc gactgggctg
      961 gcgatgagcg aaatgtagtg cttacgttgt cccgcatttg gtacagcgca gtaaccggca
     1021 aaatcgcgcc gaaggatgtc gctgccgact gggcaatgga gcgcctgccg gcccagtatc
     1081 agcccgtcat acttgaagct agacaggctt atcttggaca agaagaagat cgcttggcct
     1141 cgcgcgcaga tcagttggaa gaatttgtcc attacgtaaa aggcgagatc accaaggtag
     1201 tcggcaaata actgtcagac caagtttact catatatact ttagattgat ttaaaacttc
     1261 atttttaatt taaaaggatc taggtgaaga tcctttttga taatctcatg accaaaatcc
     1321 cttaacgtga gttttcgttc cactgagcgt cagaccccgt agaaaagatc aaaggatctt
     1381 cttgagatcc tttttttctg cgcgtaatct gctgcttgca aacaaaaaaa ccaccgctac
     1441 cagcggtggt ttgtttgccg gatcaagagc taccaactct ttttccgaag gtaactggct
     1501 tcagcagagc gcagatacca aatactgtcc ttctagtgta gccgtagtta ggccaccact
     1561 tcaagaactc tgtagcaccg cctacatacc tcgctctgct aatcctgtta ccagtggctg
     1621 ctgccagtgg cgataagtcg tgtcttaccg ggttggactc aagacgatag ttaccggata
     1681 aggcgcagcg gtcgggctga acggggggtt cgtgcacaca gcccagcttg gagcgaacga
     1741 cctacaccga actgagatac ctacagcgtg agctatgaga aagcgccacg cttcccgaag
     1801 ggagaaaggc ggacaggtat ccggtaagcg gcagggtcgg aacaggagag cgcacgaggg
     1861 agcttccagg gggaaacgcc tggtatcttt atagtcctgt cgggtttcgc cacctctgac
     1921 ttgagcgtcg atttttgtga tgctcgtcag gggggcggag cctatggaaa aacgccagca
     1981 acgcggcctt tttacggttc ctggcctttt gctggccttt tgctcacatg ttctttcctg
     2041 cgttatcccc tgattctgtg gataaccgta ttaccgcctt tgagtgagct gataccgctc
     2101 gccgcagccg aacgaccgag cgcagcgagt cagtgagcga ggaagcggaa gagcgcccaa
     2161 tacgcaaacc gcctctcccc gcgcgttggc cgattcatta atcactctgt ggtctcaagg
     2221 tcgcaactta aaagaattat ccatgcttga aaggcatgaa aattggatgg ttcatcatgg
     2281 acgtgtatac aaagatgata tagaaaaaga acaccgcttc aagacattca aggaaaacgt
     2341 tgagttcatc gaatctttca acaagaacgg aactcaacgt tataagctag ccgtcaataa
     2401 atatgctgat ctgaccactg aggaattcac aacatcattt atggggctcg acacttcatt
     2461 actatcccag caagaatcaa cagctacaac aacgtccttt aaatatgata gtgtgactga
     2521 agtgccgtct aacttggact ggagagagtc tggggctgtc actcaagtga aacatcaagg
     2581 tcgatgtgga tgttgctggg cgttttctgc agttggatca ctagaaggag cctacaaaat
     2641 tgcaacaggc aacttgatgg aattctctga acaggaactt ctcgattgca ccaccaacaa
     2701 ttatggctgc gagggcggac taatgactgt cgcttacgac ttcttacttc agaacaatgg
     2761 cgggggcatt accacagaga ctaactatga atacctaggt gaacagtaca catgcagaag
     2821 ccgagagaaa acagcagcag tgcaaataag tagttataaa gtcgtgcctg aaggtgaaac
     2881 atcactatta caagccgtaa ctaaacagcc tatttctgtt ggtattgcgg ctaacgatga
     2941 gtttcatatg tacggaagtg gaatatatga tggaagttgt aattctagac tgaatcatgc
     3001 agtgacagtt ataggttatg ggacaagtga agaagatggt acaaaatatt ggttgttgaa
     3061 gaattcatgg ggaacaagtt ggggcgagaa tgggtttatg aaaattataa gagattctgg
     3121 ggatccttca ggtctttgtg atatcgcaaa gatgtcatct tatccaaaca tagcatgagc
     3181 tttgagacca cgaagtggct cttcagtg
//
