# Supplementary material for: Bioengineering secreted proteases converts divergent Rcr3 orthologs and paralogs into extracellular immune co-receptors
Source: bioRxiv preprint, doi:10.1101/2024.02.14.580413, version 2 (2024-05-23)
Supplement: Dataset S2 [file 580413_file07.zip › S2_Dataset/pJK675.gb]

LOCUS       pJK675                  8862 bp    DNA     circular UNA 29-JAN-2024
DEFINITION  pL2M-P19///2x35S::NtPR1a-Pip1+ΔSP^C153A,C154A-6xHis.
ACCESSION   urn.local...rx-harc46a
VERSION     urn.local...rx-harc46a
KEYWORDS    .
SOURCE      
  ORGANISM  .
FEATURES             Location/Qualifiers
     misc_feature    1..2785
                     /note="pVS1ori short"
                     /label="pVS1ori short"
     CDS             193..822
                     /note="StaA; similar to IncC2"
                     /codon_start=1
                     /transl_table=11
                     /product="pVS1 partitioning protein"
                     /protein_id="AAD19678.1"
                     /db_xref="GI:4378781"
                     /label="pVS1 partitioning protein CDS"
     CDS             843..1058
                     /note="ORF3; not required for stable maintenance"
                     /codon_start=1
                     /transl_table=11
                     /product="hypothetical protein"
                     /protein_id="AAD19679.1"
                     /db_xref="GI:4378782"
                     /label="hypothetical protein CDS"
     misc_feature    1089..1101
                     /name="KorB box"
                     /note="KorB box"
                     /label="KorB box"
     CDS             1217..2323
                     /note="RepA"
                     /transl_table=11
                     /product="pVS1 replication protein"
                     /protein_id="AAD19680.1"
                     /db_xref="GI:4378783"
                     /label="pVS1 replication protein CDS"
     rep_origin      2389..2583
                     /note="pVS1 origin of replication"
                     /label="pVS1 origin of replication rep origin"
     misc_feature    2389..2396
                     /note="DnaA box"
                     /note="Derived using Geneious Prime 2023.2.1 'Annotate
                     from Database' based on nucleotide similarity"
                     /label="DnaA box"
     repeat_region   2400..2483
                     /note="21 bp repeats"
                     /rpt_type="direct"
                     /label="21 bp repeats repeat region"
     misc_feature    2484..2575
                     /note="AT-rich region"
                     /label="AT-rich region"
     misc_feature    2576..2583
                     /note="DnaA box"
                     /note="Derived using Geneious Prime 2023.2.1 'Annotate
                     from Database' based on nucleotide similarity"
                     /label="DnaA box"
     promoter        2791..2895
                     /gene="bla"
                     /note="AmpR promoter"
                     /label="bla promoter"
     CDS             2896..3690
                     /gene="aphA"
                     /function="kanamycin resistance"
                     /codon_start=1
                     /transl_table=11
                     /product="aminoglycoside 3'-phosphotransferase"
                     /protein_id="ADZ30886.1"
                     /db_xref="GI:325559604"
                     /label="aphA CDS"
     terminator      3691..3838
                     /Note="Beta-lactamase TEM terminator"
                     /note="Derived using Geneious Prime 2023.1.2 'Annotate
                     from Database' based on nucleotide similarity"
                     /label="bla terminator"
     terminator      complement(3840..3878)
                     /name="Tndr"
                     /note="rho independent terminator"
                     /label="Tndr"
     rep_origin      3881..4449
                     /direction="RIGHT"
                     /note="high-copy-number ColE1/pMB1/pBR322/pUC origin of 
                     replication; ori"
                     /label="ori rep origin"
     misc_RNA        3897..4449
                     /name="RNA-II"
                     /label="RNA-II"
     terminator      complement(3898..3931)
                     /name="Tndr"
                     /note="rho independent terminator"
                     /label="Tndr"
     misc_RNA        complement(3900..4007)
                     /name="RNA-I"
                     /label="RNA-I"
     misc_feature    4516..4662
                     /note="LB; left border. Identical to sequence near
                     agrocinopine synthase on Agrobacterium tumefaciens strain
                     1D1460 plasmid pTi1D1460 (CP032929 nucleotides 161,573 -
                     161,719). "
                     /label="LB; left border"
     misc_feature    4585..4609
                     /note="T-DNA left border sequence (Thole et al., (2007)
                     Plant Physiol 145:1211-1219)"
                     /label="misc"
     terminator      complement(4701..5408)
                     /note="OCS terminator; octopine synthase terminator"
                     /label="OCS terminator"
     CDS             complement(5416..5937)
                     /gene="p19"
                     /note="Tombusvirus RNA silencing suppressor 19 kDa
                     protein; characterized in PubMed ID 18944038; similar to
                     CAC01277.1"
                     /transl_table=11
                     /product="RNA silencing suppressor 19 kDa protein"
                     /protein_id="AIN46664.1"
                     /db_xref="GI:684152027"
                     /label="p19 CDS"
     promoter        complement(5939..6319)
                     /note="enhancer elements, TATA box, and start codon
                     missing; mas1' truncated by 96 nt; mas1'-2' mannopine
                     synthase promoter; mas2' drives MCS2 ORF"
                     /label="truncated MAS promoter"
     promoter        6359..7102
                     /note="Double CaMV 35S"
                     /label="2x35S pro (Plant Parts Kit)"
     misc_feature    7135..7189
                     /note="TMV Omega; translational enhancer from the tobacco
                     mosaic virus 5'-leader sequence (Gallie et al., 1988)"
                     /label="TMV Omega (Plant parts kit)"
     CDS             7197..7286
                     /label="NtPR1a"
     CDS             join(7287,7477..>7481)
                     /label="GlyGly-Linker"
     intron          7288..7476
                     /Note="Portable intron (PIV2 aka IV2)"
                     /label="PIV2"
     CDS             <7482..>8423
                     /gene="pip1"
                     /codon_start=1
                     /product="phytophthora-inhibited protease 1"
                     /protein_id="ABG23376.1"
                     /db_xref="GI:108937128"
                     /label="pip1 CDS"
     mutation        7851..7856
                     /label="CC>AA"
     mutation        7971..7973
                     /created_by="Jiorgos Kourelis"
                     /label="E"
     mutation        7989..7991
                     /created_by="Jiorgos Kourelis"
                     /label="V"
     mutation        8013..8015
                     /created_by="Jiorgos Kourelis"
                     /label="NNG"
     mutation        8184..8186
                     /created_by="Jiorgos Kourelis"
                     /label="N"
     mutation        8187..8189
                     /created_by="Jiorgos Kourelis"
                     /modified_by="Jiorgos Kourelis"
                     /label="D"
     mutation        8196..8198
                     /created_by="Jiorgos Kourelis"
                     /label="H"
     mutation        8199..8201
                     /created_by="Jiorgos Kourelis"
                     /label="M"
     mutation        8205..8207
                     /created_by="Jiorgos Kourelis"
                     /label="G"
     mutation        8208..8210
                     /created_by="Jiorgos Kourelis"
                     /label="S"
     mutation        8232..8234
                     /created_by="Jiorgos Kourelis"
                     /label="N"
     mutation        8235..8237
                     /created_by="Jiorgos Kourelis"
                     /label="S"
     mutation        8241..8243
                     /created_by="Jiorgos Kourelis"
                     /label="L"
     mutation        8376..8378
                     /created_by="Jiorgos Kourelis"
                     /label="D"
     mutation        8391..8393
                     /created_by="Jiorgos Kourelis"
                     /label="G"
     mutation        8403..8405
                     /created_by="Jiorgos Kourelis"
                     /label="V"
     mutation        8406..8408
                     /created_by="Jiorgos Kourelis"
                     /label="A"
     mutation        8412..8414
                     /created_by="Jiorgos Kourelis"
                     /label="F"
     CDS             8424..8450
                     /product="HHHHHH epitope"
                     /note="HisG epitope"
                     /label="HHHHHH epitope CDS"
     terminator      8455..8658
                     /note="CaMV poly(A) signal; cauliflower mosaic virus
                     polyadenylation signal"
                     /label="35S terminator (Plant Parts kit)"
     misc_feature    complement(8704..8858)
                     /note="RB; Right border. Identical to sequence near
                     D-nopaline dehydrogenase on Agrobacterium tumefaciens
                     strain 1D1460 plasmid pTi1D1460 (CP032929 nucleotides
                     186,435 - 186,589). "
                     /label="RB"
     misc_feature    8722..8746
                     /note="T-DNA right border sequence (Thole et al., (2007)
                     Plant Physiol 145:1211-1219)"
                     /label="misc"
ORIGIN      
        1 cgtgcggctg catgaaatcc tggccggttt gtctgatgcc aagctggcgg cctggccggc
       61 cagcttggcc gctgaagaaa ccgagcgccg ccgtctaaaa aggtgatgtg tatttgagta
      121 aaacagcttg cgtcatgcgg tcgctgcgta tatgatgcga tgagtaaata aacaaatacg
      181 caaggggaac gcatgaaggt tatcgctgta cttaaccaga aaggcgggtc aggcaagacg
      241 accatcgcaa cccatctagc ccgcgccctg caactcgccg gggccgatgt tctgttagtc
      301 gattccgatc cccagggcag tgcccgcgat tgggcggccg tgcgggaaga tcaaccgcta
      361 accgttgtcg gcatcgaccg cccgacgatt gaccgcgacg tgaaggccat cggccggcgc
      421 gacttcgtag tgatcgacgg agcgccccag gcggcggact tggctgtgtc cgcgatcaag
      481 gcagccgact tcgtgctgat tccggtgcag ccaagccctt acgacatatg ggccaccgcc
      541 gacctggtgg agctggttaa gcagcgcatt gaggtcacgg atggaaggct acaagcggcc
      601 tttgtcgtgt cgcgggcgat caaaggcacg cgcatcggcg gtgaggttgc cgaggcgctg
      661 gccgggtacg agctgcccat tcttgagtcc cgtatcacgc agcgcgtgag ctacccaggc
      721 actgccgccg ccggcacaac cgttcttgaa tcagaacccg agggcgacgc tgcccgcgag
      781 gtccaggcgc tggccgctga aattaaatca aaactcattt gagttaatga ggtaaagaga
      841 aaatgagcaa aagcacaaac acgctaagtg ccggccgtcc gagcgcacgc agcagcaagg
      901 ctgcaacgtt ggccagcctg gcagacacgc cagccatgaa gcgggtcaac tttcagttgc
      961 cggcggagga tcacaccaag ctgaagatgt acgcggtacg ccaaggcaag accattaccg
     1021 agctgctatc tgaatacatc gcgcagctac cagagtaaat gagcaaatga ataaatgagt
     1081 agatgaattt tagcggctaa aggaggcggc atggaaaatc aagaacaacc aggcaccgac
     1141 gccgtggaat gccccatgtg tggaggaacg ggcggttggc caggcgtaag cggctgggtt
     1201 gtctgccggc cctgcaatgg cactggaacc cccaagcccg aggaatcggc gtgacggtcg
     1261 caaaccatcc ggcccggtac aaatcggcgc ggcgctgggt gatgacctgg tggagaagtt
     1321 gaaggccgcg caggccgccc agcggcaacg catcgaggca gaagcacgcc ccggtgaatc
     1381 gtggcaagcg gccgctgatc gaatccgcaa agaatcccgg caaccgccgg cagccggtgc
     1441 gccgtcgatt aggaagccgc ccaagggcga cgagcaacca gattttttcg ttccgatgct
     1501 ctatgacgtg ggcacccgcg atagtcgcag catcatggac gtggccgttt tccgtctgtc
     1561 gaagcgtgac cgacgagctg gcgaggtgat ccgctacgag cttccagacg ggcacgtaga
     1621 ggtttccgca gggccggccg gcatggccag tgtgtgggat tacgacctgg tactgatggc
     1681 ggtttcccat ctaaccgaat ccatgaaccg ataccgggaa gggaagggag acaagcccgg
     1741 ccgcgtgttc cgtccacacg ttgcggacgt actcaagttc tgccggcgag ccgatggcgg
     1801 aaagcagaaa gacgacctgg tagaaacctg cattcggtta aacaccacgc acgttgccat
     1861 gcagcgtacg aagaaggcca agaacggccg cctggtgacg gtatccgagg gtgaagcctt
     1921 gattagccgc tacaagatcg taaagagcga aaccgggcgg ccggagtaca tcgagatcga
     1981 gctagctgat tggatgtacc gcgagatcac agaaggcaag aacccggacg tgctgacggt
     2041 tcaccccgat tactttttga tcgatcccgg catcggccgt tttctctacc gcctggcacg
     2101 ccgcgccgca ggcaaggcag aagccagatg gttgttcaag acgatctacg aacgcagtgg
     2161 cagcgccgga gagttcaaga agttctgttt caccgtgcgc aagctgatcg ggtcaaatga
     2221 cctgccggag tacgatttga aggaggaggc ggggcaggct ggcccgatcc tagtcatgcg
     2281 ctaccgcaac ctgatcgagg gcgaagcatc cgccggttcc taatgtacgg agcagatgct
     2341 agggcaaatt gccctagcag gggaaaaagg tcgaaaaagc ttctttcctg tggatagcac
     2401 gtacattggg aacccaaagc cgtacattgg gaaccggaac ccgtacattg ggaacccaaa
     2461 gccgtacatt gggaaccggt cacacatgta agtgactgat ataaaagaga aaaaaggcga
     2521 tttttccgcc taaaactctt taaaacttat taaaactctt aaaacccgcc tggcctgtgc
     2581 ataactgtct ggccagcgca cagccgaaca gctgcaaaaa gcgcctaccc ttcggtcgct
     2641 gcgctcccta cgccccgccg cttcgcgtcg gcctatcgcg gccgctggcc gctcaaaaat
     2701 ggctggccta cggccaggca atctaccagg gcgcggacaa gccgcgccgt cgccactcga
     2761 ccgccggcgc ccacatcaag gctccgagtg cgcggaaccc ctatttgttt atttttctaa
     2821 atacattcaa atatgtatcc gctcatgaga caataaccct gataaatgct tcaataatat
     2881 tgaaaaagga agagtatggc taaaatgaga atatcaccgg aattgaaaaa actgatcgaa
     2941 aaataccgct gcgtaaaaga tacggaagga atgtctcctg ctaaggtata taagctggtg
     3001 ggagaaaatg aaaacctata tttaaaaatg acggacagcc ggtataaagg gaccacctat
     3061 gatgtggaac gggaaaagga catgatgcta tggctggaag gaaagctgcc tgttccaaag
     3121 gtcctgcact ttgaacggca tgatggctgg agcaatctgc tcatgagtga ggccgatggc
     3181 gtcctttgct cggaagagta tgaagatgaa caaagccctg aaaagattat cgagctgtat
     3241 gcggagtgca tcaggctctt tcactccatc gacatatcgg attgtcccta tacgaatagc
     3301 ttagacagcc gcttagccga attggattac ttactgaata acgatctggc cgatgtggat
     3361 tgcgaaaact gggaagagga cactccattt aaagatccgc gcgagctgta tgatttttta
     3421 aagacggaaa agcccgaaga ggaacttgtc ttttcccacg gcgacctggg agacagcaac
     3481 atctttgtga aagatggcaa agtaagtggc tttattgatc ttgggagaag cggcagggcg
     3541 gacaagtggt atgacattgc cttctgcgtc cggtcgctca gggaggatat cggggaagaa
     3601 cagtatgtcg agctattttt tgacttactg gggatcaagc ctgattggga gaaaataaaa
     3661 tattatattt tactggatga attgttttag ctgtcagacc aagtttactc atatatactt
     3721 tagattgatt taaaacttca tttttaattt aaaaggatct aggtgaagat cctttttgat
     3781 aatctcatga ccaaaatccc ttaacgtgag ttttcgttcc actgagcgtc agaccccgta
     3841 gaaaagatca aaggatcttc ttgagatcct ttttttctgc gcgtaatctg ctgcttgcaa
     3901 acaaaaaaac caccgctacc agcggtggtt tgtttgccgg atcaagagct accaactctt
     3961 tttccgaagg taactggctt cagcagagcg cagataccaa atactgttct tctagtgtag
     4021 ccgtagttag gccaccactt caagaactct gtagcaccgc ctacatacct cgctctgcta
     4081 atcctgttac cagtggctgc tgccagtggc gataagtcgt gtcttaccgg gttggactca
     4141 agacgatagt taccggataa ggcgcagcgg tcgggctgaa cggggggttc gtgcacacag
     4201 cccagcttgg agcgaacgac ctacaccgaa ctgagatacc tacagcgtga gctatgagaa
     4261 agcgccacgc ttcccgaagg gagaaaggcg gacaggtatc cggtaagcgg cagggtcgga
     4321 acaggagagc gcacgaggga gcttccaggg ggaaacgcct ggtatcttta tagtcctgtc
     4381 gggtttcgcc acctctgact tgagcgtcga tttttgtgat gctcgtcagg ggggcggagc
     4441 ctatggaaaa acgccagcaa cgcggccttt ttacggttcc tgctcggatc tgttggaccg
     4501 gacagtagtc atggttgatg ggctgcctgt atcgagtggt gattttgtgc cgagctgccg
     4561 gtcggggagc tgttggctgg ctggtggcag gatatattgt ggtgtaaaca aattgacgct
     4621 tagacaactt aataacacat tgcggacgtt tttaatgtac tggggttgaa cactctgtgc
     4681 cgaattcgga tccagcggtc ctgctgagcc tcgacatgtt gtcgcaaaat tcgccctgga
     4741 cccgcccaac gatttgtcgt cactgtcaag gtttgacctg cacttcattt ggggcccaca
     4801 tacaccaaaa aaatgctgca taattctcgg ggcagcaagt cggttacccg gccgccgtgc
     4861 tggaccgggt tgaatggtgc ccgtaacttt cggtagagcg gacggccaat actcaacttc
     4921 aaggaatctc acccatgcgc gccggcgggg aaccggagtt cccttcagtg agcgttatta
     4981 gttcgccgct cggtgtgtcg tagatactag cccctggggc acttttgaaa tttgaataag
     5041 atttatgtaa tcagtctttt aggtttgacc ggttctgccg ctttttttaa aattggattt
     5101 gtaataataa aacgcaattg tttgttattg tggcgctcta tcatagatgt cgctataaac
     5161 ctattcagca caatatattg ttttcatttt aatattgtac atataagtag tagggtacaa
     5221 tcagtaaatt gaacggagaa tattattcat aaaaatacga tagtaacggg tgatatattc
     5281 attagaatga accgaaaccg gcggtaagga tctgagctac acatgctcag gttttttaca
     5341 acgtgcacaa cagaattgaa agcaaatatc atgcgatcat aggcttctcg catatctcat
     5401 taaagcagga caagcttact cgctttcttt ttcgaaagtt tgagtacctt cagggcatcc
     5461 tcttgataca ttactttcca cttcgattgg ggcaagctgt agcagttctt gcttagaccg
     5521 aattgccatc tcacagagat gctgaagagt tcgcgaccct ccagaaacgg tgatactaac
     5581 tcctcgaaac cgaatactat aggtacatcc gatctggtcg aaaccgaaaa atcgagatgc
     5641 tgcatagtta accgaatctc ccgtccaaga tccaaggact ctgtgcagtg aagcttccgt
     5701 cctgtcgtat ctgagatatc tcttaaatac aactttcccg aaaccccagc tttccttgaa
     5761 accaagggga ttatcttgat tcgaattcgt ctcatcgtta tgtagccgcc actcagtcca
     5821 actcggactt tcgtcaggaa gtttgaaggg agaagtggta cctcctgatc ctccatccca
     5881 acgttcactg ttagcttgtt ccctagcgtc gtttccttgt atagctcgtt ccatcattcg
     5941 atttggtgta tcgagattgg ttatgaaatt cagatgctag tgtaatgtat tggtaatttg
     6001 ggaagatata ataggaagca aggctattta tccatttctg aaaaggcgaa atggcgtcac
     6061 cgcgagcgtc acgcgcattc cgttcttgct gtaaagcgtt gtttggtaca cttttgacta
     6121 gcgaggcttg gcgtgtcagc gtatctattc aaaagtcgtt aatggctgcg gatcaagaaa
     6181 aagttggaat agaaacagaa tacccgcgaa attcaggccc ggttgccatg tcctacacgc
     6241 cgaaataaac gaccaaatta gtagaaaaat aaaaactgac taggatactt acgtcacgtc
     6301 ttgcgcactg atttgaaaaa tctcaatata aactccgcaa gaattcaagc ttggaggtca
     6361 acatggtgga gcacgacact ctggtctact ccaaaaatgt caaagataca gtctcagaag
     6421 atcaaagggc tattgagact tttcaacaaa ggataatttc gggaaacctc ctcggattcc
     6481 attgcccagc tatctgtcac ttcatcgaaa ggacagtaga aaaggaaggt ggctcctaca
     6541 aatgccatca ttgcgataaa ggaaaggcta tcattcaaga tctctctgcc gacagtggtc
     6601 ccaaagatgg acccccaccc acgaggagca tcgtggaaaa agaagaggtt ccaaccacgt
     6661 ctacaaagca agtggattga tgtgataaca tggtggagca cgacactctg gtctactcca
     6721 aaaatgtcaa agatacagtc tcagaagatc aaagggctat tgagactttt caacaaagga
     6781 taatttcggg aaacctcctc ggattccatt gcccagctat ctgtcacttc atcgaaagga
     6841 cagtagaaaa ggaaggtggc tcctacaaat gccatcattg cgataaagga aaggctatca
     6901 ttcaagatct ctctgccgac agtggtccca aagatggacc cccacccacg aggagcatcg
     6961 tggaaaaaga agaggttcca accacgtcta caaagcaagt ggattgatgt gacatctcca
     7021 ctgacgtaag ggatgacgca caatcccact atccttcgca agacccttcc tctatataag
     7081 gaagttcatt tcatttggag aggacacgct cgagtataag agctcatttt tacaacaatt
     7141 accaacaaca acaaacaaca aacaacatta caattacatt tacaattatc gatacaatgg
     7201 gatttgttct cttttcacaa ttgccttcat ttcttcttgt ctctacactt ctcttattcc
     7261 tagtaatatc ccactcttgc cgtgcaggta agtttctgct tctacctttg atatatatat
     7321 aataattatc attaattagt agtaatataa tatttcaaat atttttttca aaataaaaga
     7381 atgtagtata tagcaattgc ttttctgtag tttataagtg tgtatatttt aatttataac
     7441 ttttctaata tatgaccaaa atttgttgat gtgcaggagg tcgcaactta aaagaattat
     7501 ccatgcttga aaggcatgaa aattggatgg ttcatcatgg acgtgtatac aaagatgata
     7561 tagaaaaaga acaccgcttc aagacattca aggaaaacgt tgagttcatc gaatctttca
     7621 acaagaacgg aactcaacgt tataagctag ccgtcaataa atatgctgat ctgaccactg
     7681 aggaattcac aacatcattt atggggctcg acacttcatt actatcccag caagaatcaa
     7741 cagctacaac aacgtccttt aaatatgata gtgtgactga agtgccgaat agcatggact
     7801 ggagaaagag agggagtgtc acaggagtca aggatcaagg tgtatgtgga gcagcttggg
     7861 cattttctgc ggccgcggct atagaaggag catatcaaat tgcaaacaac gaactaatct
     7921 ctctttcaga gcaacaacta ttggattgct ctacgcagaa caaaggctgc aacggcggac
     7981 taatgactaa cgcttacgac ttcttacttc agaacggggg cattaccaca gagactaact
     8041 atccttatga agaagctcaa aatgtttgca agaccgaaca accagcagca gttactatca
     8101 atggctacga agtcgtacca tctgacgagt catcgttgtt gaaagctgta gtgaatcagc
     8161 ctatttctgt tggtattgcg gctagccaag agtttcagtt ttacgcggga ggaatatatg
     8221 atggaagttg tgccgataga attaatcatg cagtgacagt tataggttat gggacaagtg
     8281 aagaagatgg tacaaaatat tggatagtga agaattcatg ggggagtgat tggggtgagg
     8341 aaggatatat gagaattgct agagatgttg gagttcctgg tggccattgt gatattgcaa
     8401 agatgtcatc gtatcctact gctggtggcc atcatcacca tcaccactga gcttctctag
     8461 ctagagtcga tcgacaagct cgagtttctc cataataatg tgtgagtagt tcccagataa
     8521 gggaattagg gttcctatag ggtttcgctc atgtgttgag catataagaa acccttagta
     8581 tgtatttgta tttgtaaaat acttctatca ataaaatttc taattcctaa aaccaaaatc
     8641 cagtactaaa atccagatcg ctactagagg atgcacatgt gaccgaggga cacgaagtga
     8701 tccgtttaaa ctatcagtgt ttgacaggat atattggcgg gtaaacctaa gagaaaagag
     8761 cgtttattag aataatcgga tatttaaaag ggcgtgaaaa ggtttatccg ttcgtccatt
     8821 tgtatgtgca tgccaaccac agggttcccc tcgggagtca gc
//
