# Supplementary material for: Bioengineering secreted proteases converts divergent Rcr3 orthologs and paralogs into extracellular immune co-receptors
Source: bioRxiv preprint, doi:10.1101/2024.02.14.580413, version 2 (2024-05-23)
Supplement: Dataset S2 [file 580413_file07.zip › S2_Dataset/pJK049-060.gb]

LOCUS       pJK049-060              3196 bp    DNA     circular UNA 29-JAN-2024
DEFINITION  pL0M-nsCDS1-P0R1R2R3P4R5R6.
ACCESSION   urn.local...2cvw-ecqffyk
VERSION     urn.local...2cvw-ecqffyk
KEYWORDS    .
SOURCE      
  ORGANISM  .
FEATURES             Location/Qualifiers
     terminator      1..95
                     /Note="recombinase family protein terminator"
                     /note="Derived using Geneious Prime 2023.2.1 'Annotate
                     from Database' based on nucleotide similarity"
                     /label="recombinase family protein terminator"
     promoter        96..200
                     /gene="bla"
                     /note="AmpR promoter"
                     /note="Derived using Geneious Prime 2020.1.1 'Annotate
                     from Database' based on nucleotide similarity"
                     /label="bla promoter"
     CDS             201..1208
                     /name="aadA CDS"
                     /gene="aadA"
                     /product="ANT(3'')-Ia family aminoglycoside
                     nucleotidyltransferase AadA1"
                     /note="confers resistance against aminoglycosides
                     (PF01909)"
                     /transl_table=11
                     /note="Derived using Geneious Prime 2020.1.1 'Annotate
                     from Database' based on protein similarity"
                     /label="aadA CDS"
     promoter        complement(301..329)
                     /gene="intI1"
                     /note="Derived using Geneious Prime 2020.1.1 'Annotate
                     from Database' based on nucleotide similarity"
                     /label="int1 promoter"
     terminator      1212..1359
                     /Note="Beta-lactamase TEM terminator"
                     /note="Derived using Geneious Prime 2023.2.1 'Annotate
                     from Database' based on nucleotide similarity"
                     /label="bla terminator"
     terminator      complement(1361..1399)
                     /name="Tndr"
                     /note="rho independent terminator"
                     /note="Derived using Geneious Prime 2020.1.1 'Annotate
                     from Database' based on nucleotide similarity"
                     /label="Tndr"
     rep_origin      1402..1970
                     /direction="RIGHT"
                     /note="high-copy-number ColE1/pMB1/pBR322/pUC origin of 
                     replication; ori"
                     /note="Derived using Geneious Prime 2020.1.1 'Annotate
                     from Database' based on nucleotide similarity"
                     /label="ori rep origin"
     misc_RNA        1418..1970
                     /name="RNA-II"
                     /note="Derived using Geneious Prime 2020.1.1 'Annotate
                     from Database' based on nucleotide similarity"
                     /label="RNA-II"
     terminator      complement(1419..1452)
                     /name="Tndr"
                     /note="rho independent terminator"
                     /note="Derived using Geneious Prime 2020.1.1 'Annotate
                     from Database' based on nucleotide similarity"
                     /label="Tndr"
     misc_RNA        complement(1421..1528)
                     /name="RNA-I"
                     /note="Derived using Geneious Prime 2020.1.1 'Annotate
                     from Database' based on nucleotide similarity"
                     /label="RNA-I"
     regulatory      1781..2159
                     /regulatory_class="other"
                     /note="ColE1 ori"
                     /note="Derived using Geneious Prime 2020.1.1 'Annotate
                     from Database' based on nucleotide similarity"
                     /label="ColE1 ori regulatory"
     misc_feature    2057..2064
                     /note="DnaA box"
                     /note="Derived using Geneious Prime 2023.2.1 'Annotate
                     from Database' based on nucleotide similarity"
                     /label="DnaA box"
     misc_feature    2090..2153
                     /name="L-strand Y effector site"
                     /note="L-strand Y effector site"
                     /note="Derived using Geneious Prime 2020.1.1 'Annotate
                     from Database' based on nucleotide similarity"
                     /label="L-strand Y effector site"
     CDS             <2222..>2524
                     /gene="pip1"
                     /product="phytophthora-inhibited protease 1"
                     /protein_id="ABG23376.1"
                     /db_xref="GI:108937128"
                     /note="Derived using Geneious Prime 2020.1.1 'Annotate
                     from Database' based on nucleotide similarity"
                     /label="Pip1 pro-domain fragment CDS"
     CDS             <2525..>2605
                     /gene="Rcr3"
                     /note="required for Cf-2-dependent disease resistance"
                     /product="cysteine protease"
                     /protein_id="AAM19207.1"
                     /db_xref="GI:20334373"
                     /note="Derived using Geneious Prime 2020.1.1 'Annotate
                     from Database' based on nucleotide similarity"
                     /label="Rcr3pim fragment 1 CDS"
     CDS             <2606..>2710
                     /gene="Rcr3"
                     /note="required for Cf-2-dependent disease resistance"
                     /product="cysteine protease"
                     /protein_id="AAM19207.1"
                     /db_xref="GI:20334373"
                     /note="Derived using Geneious Prime 2020.1.1 'Annotate
                     from Database' based on nucleotide similarity"
                     /label="Rcr3pim fragment 2 CDS"
     CDS             <2711..>2779
                     /gene="Rcr3"
                     /note="required for Cf-2-dependent disease resistance"
                     /product="cysteine protease"
                     /protein_id="AAM19207.1"
                     /db_xref="GI:20334373"
                     /note="Derived using Geneious Prime 2020.1.1 'Annotate
                     from Database' based on nucleotide similarity"
                     /label="Rcr3pim fragment 3 CDS"
     CDS             <2780..>2899
                     /gene="pip1"
                     /product="phytophthora-inhibited protease 1"
                     /protein_id="ABG23376.1"
                     /db_xref="GI:108937128"
                     /note="Derived using Geneious Prime 2020.1.1 'Annotate
                     from Database' based on nucleotide similarity"
                     /label="Pip1 fragment 4 CDS"
     CDS             <2900..>3037
                     /gene="Rcr3"
                     /note="required for Cf-2-dependent disease resistance"
                     /product="cysteine protease"
                     /protein_id="AAM19207.1"
                     /db_xref="GI:20334373"
                     /note="Derived using Geneious Prime 2020.1.1 'Annotate
                     from Database' based on nucleotide similarity"
                     /label="Rcr3pim fragment 5 CDS"
     CDS             <3038..3166
                     /gene="Rcr3"
                     /note="required for Cf-2-dependent disease resistance"
                     /product="cysteine protease"
                     /protein_id="AAM19207.1"
                     /db_xref="GI:20334373"
                     /note="Derived using Geneious Prime 2020.1.1 'Annotate
                     from Database' based on nucleotide similarity"
                     /label="Rcr3pim fragment 6 CDS"
ORIGIN      
        1 gacgaaaggg cctcgtgata cgcctatttt tataggttaa tgtcatgata ataatggttt
       61 cttagacgtc aggtggcact tttcggggaa atgtgcgcgg aacccctatt tgtttatttt
      121 tctaaataca ttcaaatatg tatccgctca tgagacaata accctgataa atgcttcaat
      181 aatattgaaa aaggaagagt atgcgctcac gcaactggtc cagaaccttg accgaacgca
      241 gcggtggtaa cggcgcagtg gcggttttca tggcttgtta tgactgtttt tttggggtac
      301 agtctatgcc tcgggcatcc aagcagcaag cgcgttacgc cgtgggtcga tgtttgatgt
      361 tatggagcag caacgatgtt acgcagcagg gcagtcgccc taaaacaaag ttaaacatca
      421 tgagggaagc ggtgatcgcc gaagtatcga ctcaactatc agaggtagtt ggcgtcatcg
      481 agcgccatct cgaaccgacg ttgctggccg tacatttgta cggctccgca gtggatggcg
      541 gcctgaagcc acacagcgat attgatttgc tggttacggt gaccgtaagg cttgatgaaa
      601 caacgcggcg agctttgatc aacgaccttt tggaaacttc ggcttcccct ggagagagcg
      661 agattctccg cgctgtagaa gtcaccattg ttgtgcacga cgacatcatt ccgtggcgtt
      721 atccagctaa gcgcgaactg caatttggag aatggcagcg caatgacatt cttgcaggta
      781 tcttcgagcc agccacgatc gacattgatc tggctatctt gctgacaaaa gcaagagaac
      841 atagcgttgc cttggtaggt ccagcggcgg aggaactctt tgatccggtt cctgaacagg
      901 atctatttga ggcgctaaat gaaaccttaa cgctatggaa ctcgccgccc gactgggctg
      961 gcgatgagcg aaatgtagtg cttacgttgt cccgcatttg gtacagcgca gtaaccggca
     1021 aaatcgcgcc gaaggatgtc gctgccgact gggcaatgga gcgcctgccg gcccagtatc
     1081 agcccgtcat acttgaagct agacaggctt atcttggaca agaagaagat cgcttggcct
     1141 cgcgcgcaga tcagttggaa gaatttgtcc attacgtaaa aggcgagatc accaaggtag
     1201 tcggcaaata actgtcagac caagtttact catatatact ttagattgat ttaaaacttc
     1261 atttttaatt taaaaggatc taggtgaaga tcctttttga taatctcatg accaaaatcc
     1321 cttaacgtga gttttcgttc cactgagcgt cagaccccgt agaaaagatc aaaggatctt
     1381 cttgagatcc tttttttctg cgcgtaatct gctgcttgca aacaaaaaaa ccaccgctac
     1441 cagcggtggt ttgtttgccg gatcaagagc taccaactct ttttccgaag gtaactggct
     1501 tcagcagagc gcagatacca aatactgtcc ttctagtgta gccgtagtta ggccaccact
     1561 tcaagaactc tgtagcaccg cctacatacc tcgctctgct aatcctgtta ccagtggctg
     1621 ctgccagtgg cgataagtcg tgtcttaccg ggttggactc aagacgatag ttaccggata
     1681 aggcgcagcg gtcgggctga acggggggtt cgtgcacaca gcccagcttg gagcgaacga
     1741 cctacaccga actgagatac ctacagcgtg agctatgaga aagcgccacg cttcccgaag
     1801 ggagaaaggc ggacaggtat ccggtaagcg gcagggtcgg aacaggagag cgcacgaggg
     1861 agcttccagg gggaaacgcc tggtatcttt atagtcctgt cgggtttcgc cacctctgac
     1921 ttgagcgtcg atttttgtga tgctcgtcag gggggcggag cctatggaaa aacgccagca
     1981 acgcggcctt tttacggttc ctggcctttt gctggccttt tgctcacatg ttctttcctg
     2041 cgttatcccc tgattctgtg gataaccgta ttaccgcctt tgagtgagct gataccgctc
     2101 gccgcagccg aacgaccgag cgcagcgagt cagtgagcga ggaagcggaa gagcgcccaa
     2161 tacgcaaacc gcctctcccc gcgcgttggc cgattcatta atcactctgt ggtctcaagg
     2221 tcgcaactta aaagaattat ccatgcttga aaggcatgaa aattggatgg ttcatcatgg
     2281 acgtgtatac aaagatgata tagaaaaaga acaccgcttc aagacattca aggaaaacgt
     2341 tgagttcatc gaatctttca acaagaacgg aactcaacgt tataagctag ccgtcaataa
     2401 atatgctgat ctgaccactg aggaattcac aacatcattt atggggctcg acacttcatt
     2461 actatcccag caagaatcaa cagctacaac aacgtccttt aaatatgata gtgtgactga
     2521 agtgccgtct aacttggact ggagagagtc tggggctgtc actcaagtga aacatcaagg
     2581 tcgatgtgga tgttgctggg cgttttctgc agttggatca ctagaaggag cctacaaaat
     2641 tgcaacaggc aacttgatgg aattctctga acaggaactt ctcgattgca ccaccaacaa
     2701 ttatggctgc aacggaggtt taatgacgaa tgcattcgat tttatcatag aaaatggtgg
     2761 aatttcaagg gaatcagact atccttatga agaagctcaa aatgtttgca agaccgaaca
     2821 accagcagca gttactatca atggctacga agtcgtacca tctgacgagt catcgttgtt
     2881 gaaagctgta gtgaatcagc cagtgtccat tggaatagct gctagccaag atttacagtt
     2941 ttacgcggga ggaacttatg acggaaactg tgccgatcaa attaaccatg ctgtaacagc
     3001 gataggatat ggaactgatg aggaaggtca gaaatattgg ttgttgaaga attcatgggg
     3061 aacaagttgg ggcgagaatg ggtttatgaa aattataaga gattctgggg atccttcagg
     3121 tctttgtgat atcgcaaaga tgtcatctta tccaaacata gcatgagctt tgagaccacg
     3181 aagtggctct tcagtg
//
