# Supplementary material for: Bioengineering secreted proteases converts divergent Rcr3 orthologs and paralogs into extracellular immune co-receptors
Source: bioRxiv preprint, doi:10.1101/2024.02.14.580413, version 2 (2024-05-23)
Supplement: Dataset S2 [file 580413_file07.zip › S2_Dataset/pJK049-031.gb]

LOCUS       pJK049-031              3196 bp    DNA     circular UNA 29-JAN-2024
DEFINITION  pL0M-nsCDS1-P0P1R2R3R4R5P6.
ACCESSION   urn.local...2cwu-ecqffyq
VERSION     urn.local...2cwu-ecqffyq
KEYWORDS    .
SOURCE      
  ORGANISM  .
FEATURES             Location/Qualifiers
     terminator      1..95
                     /Note="recombinase family protein terminator"
                     /note="Derived using Geneious Prime 2023.2.1 'Annotate
                     from Database' based on nucleotide similarity"
                     /label="recombinase family protein terminator"
     promoter        96..200
                     /gene="bla"
                     /note="AmpR promoter"
                     /note="Derived using Geneious Prime 2020.1.1 'Annotate
                     from Database' based on nucleotide similarity"
                     /label="bla promoter"
     CDS             201..1208
                     /name="aadA CDS"
                     /gene="aadA"
                     /product="ANT(3'')-Ia family aminoglycoside
                     nucleotidyltransferase AadA1"
                     /note="confers resistance against aminoglycosides
                     (PF01909)"
                     /transl_table=11
                     /note="Derived using Geneious Prime 2020.1.1 'Annotate
                     from Database' based on protein similarity"
                     /label="aadA CDS"
     promoter        complement(301..329)
                     /gene="intI1"
                     /note="Derived using Geneious Prime 2020.1.1 'Annotate
                     from Database' based on nucleotide similarity"
                     /label="int1 promoter"
     terminator      1212..1359
                     /Note="Beta-lactamase TEM terminator"
                     /note="Derived using Geneious Prime 2023.2.1 'Annotate
                     from Database' based on nucleotide similarity"
                     /label="bla terminator"
     terminator      complement(1361..1399)
                     /name="Tndr"
                     /note="rho independent terminator"
                     /note="Derived using Geneious Prime 2020.1.1 'Annotate
                     from Database' based on nucleotide similarity"
                     /label="Tndr"
     rep_origin      1402..1970
                     /direction="RIGHT"
                     /note="high-copy-number ColE1/pMB1/pBR322/pUC origin of 
                     replication; ori"
                     /note="Derived using Geneious Prime 2020.1.1 'Annotate
                     from Database' based on nucleotide similarity"
                     /label="ori rep origin"
     misc_RNA        1418..1970
                     /name="RNA-II"
                     /note="Derived using Geneious Prime 2020.1.1 'Annotate
                     from Database' based on nucleotide similarity"
                     /label="RNA-II"
     terminator      complement(1419..1452)
                     /name="Tndr"
                     /note="rho independent terminator"
                     /note="Derived using Geneious Prime 2020.1.1 'Annotate
                     from Database' based on nucleotide similarity"
                     /label="Tndr"
     misc_RNA        complement(1421..1528)
                     /name="RNA-I"
                     /note="Derived using Geneious Prime 2020.1.1 'Annotate
                     from Database' based on nucleotide similarity"
                     /label="RNA-I"
     regulatory      1781..2159
                     /regulatory_class="other"
                     /note="ColE1 ori"
                     /note="Derived using Geneious Prime 2020.1.1 'Annotate
                     from Database' based on nucleotide similarity"
                     /label="ColE1 ori regulatory"
     misc_feature    2057..2064
                     /note="DnaA box"
                     /note="Derived using Geneious Prime 2023.2.1 'Annotate
                     from Database' based on nucleotide similarity"
                     /label="DnaA box"
     misc_feature    2090..2153
                     /name="L-strand Y effector site"
                     /note="L-strand Y effector site"
                     /note="Derived using Geneious Prime 2020.1.1 'Annotate
                     from Database' based on nucleotide similarity"
                     /label="L-strand Y effector site"
     CDS             <2222..>2524
                     /gene="pip1"
                     /product="phytophthora-inhibited protease 1"
                     /protein_id="ABG23376.1"
                     /db_xref="GI:108937128"
                     /note="Derived using Geneious Prime 2020.1.1 'Annotate
                     from Database' based on nucleotide similarity"
                     /label="Pip1 pro-domain fragment CDS"
     CDS             <2525..>2605
                     /gene="pip1"
                     /product="phytophthora-inhibited protease 1"
                     /protein_id="ABG23376.1"
                     /db_xref="GI:108937128"
                     /note="Derived using Geneious Prime 2020.1.1 'Annotate
                     from Database' based on nucleotide similarity"
                     /label="Pip1 fragment 1 CDS"
     CDS             <2606..>2710
                     /gene="Rcr3"
                     /note="required for Cf-2-dependent disease resistance"
                     /product="cysteine protease"
                     /protein_id="AAM19207.1"
                     /db_xref="GI:20334373"
                     /note="Derived using Geneious Prime 2020.1.1 'Annotate
                     from Database' based on nucleotide similarity"
                     /label="Rcr3pim fragment 2 CDS"
     CDS             <2711..>2779
                     /gene="Rcr3"
                     /note="required for Cf-2-dependent disease resistance"
                     /product="cysteine protease"
                     /protein_id="AAM19207.1"
                     /db_xref="GI:20334373"
                     /note="Derived using Geneious Prime 2020.1.1 'Annotate
                     from Database' based on nucleotide similarity"
                     /label="Rcr3pim fragment 3 CDS"
     CDS             <2780..>2902
                     /gene="Rcr3"
                     /note="required for Cf-2-dependent disease resistance"
                     /product="cysteine protease"
                     /protein_id="AAM19207.1"
                     /db_xref="GI:20334373"
                     /note="Derived using Geneious Prime 2020.1.1 'Annotate
                     from Database' based on nucleotide similarity"
                     /label="Rcr3pim fragment 4 CDS"
     CDS             <2903..>3040
                     /gene="Rcr3"
                     /note="required for Cf-2-dependent disease resistance"
                     /product="cysteine protease"
                     /protein_id="AAM19207.1"
                     /db_xref="GI:20334373"
                     /note="Derived using Geneious Prime 2020.1.1 'Annotate
                     from Database' based on nucleotide similarity"
                     /label="Rcr3pim fragment 5 CDS"
     CDS             <3041..3166
                     /gene="pip1"
                     /product="phytophthora-inhibited protease 1"
                     /protein_id="ABG23376.1"
                     /db_xref="GI:108937128"
                     /note="Derived using Geneious Prime 2020.1.1 'Annotate
                     from Database' based on nucleotide similarity"
                     /label="Pip1 fragment 6 CDS"
ORIGIN      
        1 gacgaaaggg cctcgtgata cgcctatttt tataggttaa tgtcatgata ataatggttt
       61 cttagacgtc aggtggcact tttcggggaa atgtgcgcgg aacccctatt tgtttatttt
      121 tctaaataca ttcaaatatg tatccgctca tgagacaata accctgataa atgcttcaat
      181 aatattgaaa aaggaagagt atgcgctcac gcaactggtc cagaaccttg accgaacgca
      241 gcggtggtaa cggcgcagtg gcggttttca tggcttgtta tgactgtttt tttggggtac
      301 agtctatgcc tcgggcatcc aagcagcaag cgcgttacgc cgtgggtcga tgtttgatgt
      361 tatggagcag caacgatgtt acgcagcagg gcagtcgccc taaaacaaag ttaaacatca
      421 tgagggaagc ggtgatcgcc gaagtatcga ctcaactatc agaggtagtt ggcgtcatcg
      481 agcgccatct cgaaccgacg ttgctggccg tacatttgta cggctccgca gtggatggcg
      541 gcctgaagcc acacagcgat attgatttgc tggttacggt gaccgtaagg cttgatgaaa
      601 caacgcggcg agctttgatc aacgaccttt tggaaacttc ggcttcccct ggagagagcg
      661 agattctccg cgctgtagaa gtcaccattg ttgtgcacga cgacatcatt ccgtggcgtt
      721 atccagctaa gcgcgaactg caatttggag aatggcagcg caatgacatt cttgcaggta
      781 tcttcgagcc agccacgatc gacattgatc tggctatctt gctgacaaaa gcaagagaac
      841 atagcgttgc cttggtaggt ccagcggcgg aggaactctt tgatccggtt cctgaacagg
      901 atctatttga ggcgctaaat gaaaccttaa cgctatggaa ctcgccgccc gactgggctg
      961 gcgatgagcg aaatgtagtg cttacgttgt cccgcatttg gtacagcgca gtaaccggca
     1021 aaatcgcgcc gaaggatgtc gctgccgact gggcaatgga gcgcctgccg gcccagtatc
     1081 agcccgtcat acttgaagct agacaggctt atcttggaca agaagaagat cgcttggcct
     1141 cgcgcgcaga tcagttggaa gaatttgtcc attacgtaaa aggcgagatc accaaggtag
     1201 tcggcaaata actgtcagac caagtttact catatatact ttagattgat ttaaaacttc
     1261 atttttaatt taaaaggatc taggtgaaga tcctttttga taatctcatg accaaaatcc
     1321 cttaacgtga gttttcgttc cactgagcgt cagaccccgt agaaaagatc aaaggatctt
     1381 cttgagatcc tttttttctg cgcgtaatct gctgcttgca aacaaaaaaa ccaccgctac
     1441 cagcggtggt ttgtttgccg gatcaagagc taccaactct ttttccgaag gtaactggct
     1501 tcagcagagc gcagatacca aatactgtcc ttctagtgta gccgtagtta ggccaccact
     1561 tcaagaactc tgtagcaccg cctacatacc tcgctctgct aatcctgtta ccagtggctg
     1621 ctgccagtgg cgataagtcg tgtcttaccg ggttggactc aagacgatag ttaccggata
     1681 aggcgcagcg gtcgggctga acggggggtt cgtgcacaca gcccagcttg gagcgaacga
     1741 cctacaccga actgagatac ctacagcgtg agctatgaga aagcgccacg cttcccgaag
     1801 ggagaaaggc ggacaggtat ccggtaagcg gcagggtcgg aacaggagag cgcacgaggg
     1861 agcttccagg gggaaacgcc tggtatcttt atagtcctgt cgggtttcgc cacctctgac
     1921 ttgagcgtcg atttttgtga tgctcgtcag gggggcggag cctatggaaa aacgccagca
     1981 acgcggcctt tttacggttc ctggcctttt gctggccttt tgctcacatg ttctttcctg
     2041 cgttatcccc tgattctgtg gataaccgta ttaccgcctt tgagtgagct gataccgctc
     2101 gccgcagccg aacgaccgag cgcagcgagt cagtgagcga ggaagcggaa gagcgcccaa
     2161 tacgcaaacc gcctctcccc gcgcgttggc cgattcatta atcactctgt ggtctcaagg
     2221 tcgcaactta aaagaattat ccatgcttga aaggcatgaa aattggatgg ttcatcatgg
     2281 acgtgtatac aaagatgata tagaaaaaga acaccgcttc aagacattca aggaaaacgt
     2341 tgagttcatc gaatctttca acaagaacgg aactcaacgt tataagctag ccgtcaataa
     2401 atatgctgat ctgaccactg aggaattcac aacatcattt atggggctcg acacttcatt
     2461 actatcccag caagaatcaa cagctacaac aacgtccttt aaatatgata gtgtgactga
     2521 agtgccgaat agcatggact ggagaaagag agggagtgtc acaggagtca aggatcaagg
     2581 tgtatgtgga tgttgttggg cattttctgc agttggatca ctagaaggag cctacaaaat
     2641 tgcaacaggc aacttgatgg aattctctga acaggaactt ctcgattgca ccaccaacaa
     2701 ttatggctgc aacggaggtt taatgacgaa tgcattcgat tttatcatag aaaatggtgg
     2761 aatttcaagg gaatcagact atgaatacct aggtgaacag tacacatgca gaagccgaga
     2821 gaaaacagca gcagtgcaaa taagtagtta taaagtcgtg cctgaaggtg aaacatcact
     2881 attacaagcc gtaactaaac agccagtgtc cattggaata gctgctagcc aagatttaca
     2941 gttttacgcg ggaggaactt atgacggaaa ctgtgccgat caaattaacc atgctgtaac
     3001 agcgatagga tatggaactg atgaggaagg tcagaaatat tggatagtga agaattcatg
     3061 ggggagtgat tggggtgagg aaggatatat gagaattgct agagatgttg gagttgatgg
     3121 tggccattgt ggcattgcaa aggttgcgtc gttccctact gcttgagctt tgagaccacg
     3181 aagtggctct tcagtg
//
