# Supplementary material for: Bioengineering secreted proteases converts divergent Rcr3 orthologs and paralogs into extracellular immune co-receptors
Source: bioRxiv preprint, doi:10.1101/2024.02.14.580413, version 2 (2024-05-23)
Supplement: Dataset S2 [file 580413_file07.zip › S2_Dataset/pJK049-021.gb]

LOCUS       pJK049-021              3205 bp    DNA     circular UNA 29-JAN-2024
DEFINITION  pL0M-nsCDS1-P0P1R2P3R4P5P6.
ACCESSION   urn.local...2cwj-ecqffyo
VERSION     urn.local...2cwj-ecqffyo
KEYWORDS    .
SOURCE      
  ORGANISM  .
FEATURES             Location/Qualifiers
     terminator      1..95
                     /Note="recombinase family protein terminator"
                     /note="Derived using Geneious Prime 2023.2.1 'Annotate
                     from Database' based on nucleotide similarity"
                     /label="recombinase family protein terminator"
     promoter        96..200
                     /gene="bla"
                     /note="AmpR promoter"
                     /note="Derived using Geneious Prime 2020.1.1 'Annotate
                     from Database' based on nucleotide similarity"
                     /label="bla promoter"
     CDS             201..1208
                     /name="aadA CDS"
                     /gene="aadA"
                     /product="ANT(3'')-Ia family aminoglycoside
                     nucleotidyltransferase AadA1"
                     /note="confers resistance against aminoglycosides
                     (PF01909)"
                     /transl_table=11
                     /note="Derived using Geneious Prime 2020.1.1 'Annotate
                     from Database' based on protein similarity"
                     /label="aadA CDS"
     promoter        complement(301..329)
                     /gene="intI1"
                     /note="Derived using Geneious Prime 2020.1.1 'Annotate
                     from Database' based on nucleotide similarity"
                     /label="int1 promoter"
     terminator      1212..1359
                     /Note="Beta-lactamase TEM terminator"
                     /note="Derived using Geneious Prime 2023.2.1 'Annotate
                     from Database' based on nucleotide similarity"
                     /label="bla terminator"
     terminator      complement(1361..1399)
                     /name="Tndr"
                     /note="rho independent terminator"
                     /note="Derived using Geneious Prime 2020.1.1 'Annotate
                     from Database' based on nucleotide similarity"
                     /label="Tndr"
     rep_origin      1402..1970
                     /direction="RIGHT"
                     /note="high-copy-number ColE1/pMB1/pBR322/pUC origin of 
                     replication; ori"
                     /note="Derived using Geneious Prime 2020.1.1 'Annotate
                     from Database' based on nucleotide similarity"
                     /label="ori rep origin"
     misc_RNA        1418..1970
                     /name="RNA-II"
                     /note="Derived using Geneious Prime 2020.1.1 'Annotate
                     from Database' based on nucleotide similarity"
                     /label="RNA-II"
     terminator      complement(1419..1452)
                     /name="Tndr"
                     /note="rho independent terminator"
                     /note="Derived using Geneious Prime 2020.1.1 'Annotate
                     from Database' based on nucleotide similarity"
                     /label="Tndr"
     misc_RNA        complement(1421..1528)
                     /name="RNA-I"
                     /note="Derived using Geneious Prime 2020.1.1 'Annotate
                     from Database' based on nucleotide similarity"
                     /label="RNA-I"
     regulatory      1781..2159
                     /regulatory_class="other"
                     /note="ColE1 ori"
                     /note="Derived using Geneious Prime 2020.1.1 'Annotate
                     from Database' based on nucleotide similarity"
                     /label="ColE1 ori regulatory"
     misc_feature    2057..2064
                     /note="DnaA box"
                     /note="Derived using Geneious Prime 2023.2.1 'Annotate
                     from Database' based on nucleotide similarity"
                     /label="DnaA box"
     misc_feature    2090..2153
                     /name="L-strand Y effector site"
                     /note="L-strand Y effector site"
                     /note="Derived using Geneious Prime 2020.1.1 'Annotate
                     from Database' based on nucleotide similarity"
                     /label="L-strand Y effector site"
     CDS             <2222..>2524
                     /gene="pip1"
                     /product="phytophthora-inhibited protease 1"
                     /protein_id="ABG23376.1"
                     /db_xref="GI:108937128"
                     /note="Derived using Geneious Prime 2020.1.1 'Annotate
                     from Database' based on nucleotide similarity"
                     /label="Pip1 pro-domain fragment CDS"
     CDS             <2525..>2605
                     /gene="pip1"
                     /product="phytophthora-inhibited protease 1"
                     /protein_id="ABG23376.1"
                     /db_xref="GI:108937128"
                     /note="Derived using Geneious Prime 2020.1.1 'Annotate
                     from Database' based on nucleotide similarity"
                     /label="Pip1 fragment 1 CDS"
     CDS             <2606..>2710
                     /gene="Rcr3"
                     /note="required for Cf-2-dependent disease resistance"
                     /product="cysteine protease"
                     /protein_id="AAM19207.1"
                     /db_xref="GI:20334373"
                     /note="Derived using Geneious Prime 2020.1.1 'Annotate
                     from Database' based on nucleotide similarity"
                     /label="Rcr3pim fragment 2 CDS"
     CDS             <2711..>2785
                     /gene="pip1"
                     /product="phytophthora-inhibited protease 1"
                     /protein_id="ABG23376.1"
                     /db_xref="GI:108937128"
                     /note="Derived using Geneious Prime 2020.1.1 'Annotate
                     from Database' based on nucleotide similarity"
                     /label="Pip1 fragment 3 CDS"
     CDS             <2786..>2908
                     /gene="Rcr3"
                     /note="required for Cf-2-dependent disease resistance"
                     /product="cysteine protease"
                     /protein_id="AAM19207.1"
                     /db_xref="GI:20334373"
                     /note="Derived using Geneious Prime 2020.1.1 'Annotate
                     from Database' based on nucleotide similarity"
                     /label="Rcr3pim fragment 4 CDS"
     CDS             <2909..>3049
                     /gene="pip1"
                     /product="phytophthora-inhibited protease 1"
                     /protein_id="ABG23376.1"
                     /db_xref="GI:108937128"
                     /note="Derived using Geneious Prime 2020.1.1 'Annotate
                     from Database' based on nucleotide similarity"
                     /label="Pip1 fragment 5 CDS"
     CDS             <3050..3175
                     /gene="pip1"
                     /product="phytophthora-inhibited protease 1"
                     /protein_id="ABG23376.1"
                     /db_xref="GI:108937128"
                     /note="Derived using Geneious Prime 2020.1.1 'Annotate
                     from Database' based on nucleotide similarity"
                     /label="Pip1 fragment 6 CDS"
ORIGIN      
        1 gacgaaaggg cctcgtgata cgcctatttt tataggttaa tgtcatgata ataatggttt
       61 cttagacgtc aggtggcact tttcggggaa atgtgcgcgg aacccctatt tgtttatttt
      121 tctaaataca ttcaaatatg tatccgctca tgagacaata accctgataa atgcttcaat
      181 aatattgaaa aaggaagagt atgcgctcac gcaactggtc cagaaccttg accgaacgca
      241 gcggtggtaa cggcgcagtg gcggttttca tggcttgtta tgactgtttt tttggggtac
      301 agtctatgcc tcgggcatcc aagcagcaag cgcgttacgc cgtgggtcga tgtttgatgt
      361 tatggagcag caacgatgtt acgcagcagg gcagtcgccc taaaacaaag ttaaacatca
      421 tgagggaagc ggtgatcgcc gaagtatcga ctcaactatc agaggtagtt ggcgtcatcg
      481 agcgccatct cgaaccgacg ttgctggccg tacatttgta cggctccgca gtggatggcg
      541 gcctgaagcc acacagcgat attgatttgc tggttacggt gaccgtaagg cttgatgaaa
      601 caacgcggcg agctttgatc aacgaccttt tggaaacttc ggcttcccct ggagagagcg
      661 agattctccg cgctgtagaa gtcaccattg ttgtgcacga cgacatcatt ccgtggcgtt
      721 atccagctaa gcgcgaactg caatttggag aatggcagcg caatgacatt cttgcaggta
      781 tcttcgagcc agccacgatc gacattgatc tggctatctt gctgacaaaa gcaagagaac
      841 atagcgttgc cttggtaggt ccagcggcgg aggaactctt tgatccggtt cctgaacagg
      901 atctatttga ggcgctaaat gaaaccttaa cgctatggaa ctcgccgccc gactgggctg
      961 gcgatgagcg aaatgtagtg cttacgttgt cccgcatttg gtacagcgca gtaaccggca
     1021 aaatcgcgcc gaaggatgtc gctgccgact gggcaatgga gcgcctgccg gcccagtatc
     1081 agcccgtcat acttgaagct agacaggctt atcttggaca agaagaagat cgcttggcct
     1141 cgcgcgcaga tcagttggaa gaatttgtcc attacgtaaa aggcgagatc accaaggtag
     1201 tcggcaaata actgtcagac caagtttact catatatact ttagattgat ttaaaacttc
     1261 atttttaatt taaaaggatc taggtgaaga tcctttttga taatctcatg accaaaatcc
     1321 cttaacgtga gttttcgttc cactgagcgt cagaccccgt agaaaagatc aaaggatctt
     1381 cttgagatcc tttttttctg cgcgtaatct gctgcttgca aacaaaaaaa ccaccgctac
     1441 cagcggtggt ttgtttgccg gatcaagagc taccaactct ttttccgaag gtaactggct
     1501 tcagcagagc gcagatacca aatactgtcc ttctagtgta gccgtagtta ggccaccact
     1561 tcaagaactc tgtagcaccg cctacatacc tcgctctgct aatcctgtta ccagtggctg
     1621 ctgccagtgg cgataagtcg tgtcttaccg ggttggactc aagacgatag ttaccggata
     1681 aggcgcagcg gtcgggctga acggggggtt cgtgcacaca gcccagcttg gagcgaacga
     1741 cctacaccga actgagatac ctacagcgtg agctatgaga aagcgccacg cttcccgaag
     1801 ggagaaaggc ggacaggtat ccggtaagcg gcagggtcgg aacaggagag cgcacgaggg
     1861 agcttccagg gggaaacgcc tggtatcttt atagtcctgt cgggtttcgc cacctctgac
     1921 ttgagcgtcg atttttgtga tgctcgtcag gggggcggag cctatggaaa aacgccagca
     1981 acgcggcctt tttacggttc ctggcctttt gctggccttt tgctcacatg ttctttcctg
     2041 cgttatcccc tgattctgtg gataaccgta ttaccgcctt tgagtgagct gataccgctc
     2101 gccgcagccg aacgaccgag cgcagcgagt cagtgagcga ggaagcggaa gagcgcccaa
     2161 tacgcaaacc gcctctcccc gcgcgttggc cgattcatta atcactctgt ggtctcaagg
     2221 tcgcaactta aaagaattat ccatgcttga aaggcatgaa aattggatgg ttcatcatgg
     2281 acgtgtatac aaagatgata tagaaaaaga acaccgcttc aagacattca aggaaaacgt
     2341 tgagttcatc gaatctttca acaagaacgg aactcaacgt tataagctag ccgtcaataa
     2401 atatgctgat ctgaccactg aggaattcac aacatcattt atggggctcg acacttcatt
     2461 actatcccag caagaatcaa cagctacaac aacgtccttt aaatatgata gtgtgactga
     2521 agtgccgaat agcatggact ggagaaagag agggagtgtc acaggagtca aggatcaagg
     2581 tgtatgtgga tgttgttggg cattttctgc agttggatca ctagaaggag cctacaaaat
     2641 tgcaacaggc aacttgatgg aattctctga acaggaactt ctcgattgca ccaccaacaa
     2701 ttatggctgc gagggcggac taatgactgt cgcttacgac ttcttacttc agaacaatgg
     2761 cgggggcatt accacagaga ctaactatga atacctaggt gaacagtaca catgcagaag
     2821 ccgagagaaa acagcagcag tgcaaataag tagttataaa gtcgtgcctg aaggtgaaac
     2881 atcactatta caagccgtaa ctaaacagcc tatttctgtt ggtattgcgg ctaacgatga
     2941 gtttcatatg tacggaagtg gaatatatga tggaagttgt aattctagac tgaatcatgc
     3001 agtgacagtt ataggttatg ggacaagtga agaagatggt acaaaatatt ggatagtgaa
     3061 gaattcatgg gggagtgatt ggggtgagga aggatatatg agaattgcta gagatgttgg
     3121 agttgatggt ggccattgtg gcattgcaaa ggttgcgtcg ttccctactg cttgagcttt
     3181 gagaccacga agtggctctt cagtg
//
