# Supplementary material for: Bioengineering secreted proteases converts divergent Rcr3 orthologs and paralogs into extracellular immune co-receptors
Source: bioRxiv preprint, doi:10.1101/2024.02.14.580413, version 2 (2024-05-23)
Supplement: Dataset S2 [file 580413_file07.zip › S2_Dataset/pJK419-22.gb]

LOCUS       pJK419-22               8634 bp    DNA     circular UNA 29-JAN-2024
DEFINITION  pL2M-P19//2x35S::NtRCR3^DPS.
ACCESSION   urn.local...2d09-ecqffzk
VERSION     urn.local...2d09-ecqffzk
KEYWORDS    .
SOURCE      
  ORGANISM  .
FEATURES             Location/Qualifiers
     misc_feature    1..2785
                     /note="pVS1ori short"
                     /note="Derived using Geneious Prime 2023.1.2 'Annotate
                     from Database' based on nucleotide similarity"
                     /label="pVS1ori short"
     CDS             193..822
                     /note="StaA; similar to IncC2"
                     /codon_start=1
                     /transl_table=11
                     /product="pVS1 partitioning protein"
                     /protein_id="AAD19678.1"
                     /db_xref="GI:4378781"
                     /note="Derived using Geneious Prime 2023.1.2 'Annotate
                     from Database' based on protein similarity"
                     /label="pVS1 partitioning protein CDS"
     CDS             843..1058
                     /note="ORF3; not required for stable maintenance"
                     /codon_start=1
                     /transl_table=11
                     /product="hypothetical protein"
                     /protein_id="AAD19679.1"
                     /db_xref="GI:4378782"
                     /note="Derived using Geneious Prime 2023.1.2 'Annotate
                     from Database' based on protein similarity"
                     /label="hypothetical protein CDS"
     misc_feature    1089..1101
                     /name="KorB box"
                     /note="KorB box"
                     /note="Derived using Geneious Prime 2023.1.2 'Annotate
                     from Database' based on nucleotide similarity"
                     /label="KorB box"
     CDS             1217..2323
                     /note="RepA"
                     /transl_table=11
                     /product="pVS1 replication protein"
                     /protein_id="AAD19680.1"
                     /db_xref="GI:4378783"
                     /note="Derived using Geneious Prime 2023.1.2 'Annotate
                     from Database' based on protein similarity"
                     /label="pVS1 replication protein CDS"
     rep_origin      2389..2583
                     /note="pVS1 origin of replication"
                     /note="Derived using Geneious Prime 2023.1.2 'Annotate
                     from Database' based on nucleotide similarity"
                     /label="pVS1 origin of replication rep origin"
     misc_feature    2389..2396
                     /note="DnaA box"
                     /note="Derived using Geneious Prime 2023.1.2 'Annotate
                     from Database' based on nucleotide similarity"
                     /label="DnaA box"
     repeat_region   2400..2483
                     /note="21 bp repeats"
                     /rpt_type="direct"
                     /note="Derived using Geneious Prime 2023.1.2 'Annotate
                     from Database' based on nucleotide similarity"
                     /label="21 bp repeats repeat region"
     misc_feature    2484..2575
                     /note="AT-rich region"
                     /note="Derived using Geneious Prime 2023.1.2 'Annotate
                     from Database' based on nucleotide similarity"
                     /label="AT-rich region"
     misc_feature    2576..2583
                     /note="DnaA box"
                     /note="Derived using Geneious Prime 2023.1.2 'Annotate
                     from Database' based on nucleotide similarity"
                     /label="DnaA box"
     promoter        2791..2895
                     /gene="bla"
                     /note="AmpR promoter"
                     /note="Derived using Geneious Prime 2023.1.2 'Annotate
                     from Database' based on nucleotide similarity"
                     /label="bla promoter"
     CDS             2896..3690
                     /gene="aphA"
                     /function="kanamycin resistance"
                     /codon_start=1
                     /transl_table=11
                     /product="aminoglycoside 3'-phosphotransferase"
                     /protein_id="ADZ30886.1"
                     /db_xref="GI:325559604"
                     /note="Derived using Geneious Prime 2023.1.2 'Annotate
                     from Database' based on protein similarity"
                     /label="aphA CDS"
     terminator      3691..3838
                     /Note="Beta-lactamase TEM terminator"
                     /note="Derived using Geneious Prime 2023.1.2 'Annotate
                     from Database' based on nucleotide similarity"
                     /label="bla terminator"
     terminator      complement(3840..3878)
                     /name="Tndr"
                     /note="rho independent terminator"
                     /note="Derived using Geneious Prime 2023.1.2 'Annotate
                     from Database' based on nucleotide similarity"
                     /label="Tndr"
     rep_origin      3881..4449
                     /direction="RIGHT"
                     /note="high-copy-number ColE1/pMB1/pBR322/pUC origin of 
                     replication; ori"
                     /note="Derived using Geneious Prime 2023.1.2 'Annotate
                     from Database' based on nucleotide similarity"
                     /label="ori rep origin"
     misc_RNA        3897..4449
                     /name="RNA-II"
                     /note="Derived using Geneious Prime 2023.1.2 'Annotate
                     from Database' based on nucleotide similarity"
                     /label="RNA-II"
     terminator      complement(3898..3931)
                     /name="Tndr"
                     /note="rho independent terminator"
                     /note="Derived using Geneious Prime 2023.1.2 'Annotate
                     from Database' based on nucleotide similarity"
                     /label="Tndr"
     misc_RNA        complement(3900..4007)
                     /name="RNA-I"
                     /note="Derived using Geneious Prime 2023.1.2 'Annotate
                     from Database' based on nucleotide similarity"
                     /label="RNA-I"
     misc_feature    4516..4662
                     /note="LB; left border. Identical to sequence near
                     agrocinopine synthase on Agrobacterium tumefaciens strain
                     1D1460 plasmid pTi1D1460 (CP032929 nucleotides 161,573 -
                     161,719). "
                     /note="Derived using Geneious Prime 2023.1.2 'Annotate
                     from Database' based on nucleotide similarity"
                     /label="LB; left border"
     misc_feature    4585..4609
                     /note="T-DNA left border sequence (Thole et al., (2007)
                     Plant Physiol 145:1211-1219)"
                     /note="Derived using Geneious Prime 2023.1.2 'Annotate
                     from Database' based on nucleotide similarity"
                     /label="misc"
     terminator      complement(4701..5408)
                     /note="OCS terminator"
                     /note="octopine synthase terminator"
                     /note="Derived using Geneious Prime 2023.1.2 'Annotate
                     from Database' based on nucleotide similarity"
                     /label="OCS terminator"
     CDS             complement(5416..5934)
                     /gene="p19"
                     /note="Tombusvirus RNA silencing suppressor 19 kDa
                     protein; similar to CAC01277.1; characterized in PubMed ID
                     18944038"
                     /codon_start=1
                     /transl_table=11
                     /product="RNA silencing suppressor 19 kDa protein"
                     /protein_id="AIN46664.1"
                     /db_xref="GI:684152027"
                     /note="Derived using Geneious Prime 2023.1.2 'Annotate
                     from Database' based on protein similarity"
                     /label="p19 CDS"
     promoter        complement(5939..6319)
                     /note="mas1'-2' mannopine synthase promoter; mas2' drives
                     MCS2 ORF; mas1' truncated by 96 nt; enhancer elements,
                     TATA box, and start codon missing"
                     /note="Derived using Geneious Prime 2023.1.2 'Annotate
                     from Database' based on nucleotide similarity"
                     /label="truncated MAS promoter"
     promoter        6359..7102
                     /note="Double CaMV 35S"
                     /note="Derived using Geneious Prime 2023.1.2 'Annotate
                     from Database' based on nucleotide similarity"
                     /label="2x35S pro (Plant Parts Kit)"
     misc_feature    7135..7189
                     /note="TMV Omega; translational enhancer from the tobacco
                     mosaic virus 5'-leader sequence (Gallie et al., 1988)"
                     /note="Derived using Geneious Prime 2023.1.2 'Annotate
                     from Database' based on nucleotide similarity"
                     /label="TMV Omega (Plant parts kit)"
     CDS             join(7197..7644,7645..8222)
                     /label="Ntab-K326-RCR3d"
     mutation        8169..8177
                     /created_by="User"
                     /modified_by="User"
                     /label="x"
     mutation        8214..8216
                     /created_by="User"
                     /label="V>L"
     terminator      8227..8430
                     /note="CaMV poly(A) signal; cauliflower mosaic virus
                     polyadenylation signal"
                     /note="Plant parts kit"
                     /note="Derived using Geneious Prime 2023.1.2 'Annotate
                     from Database' based on nucleotide similarity"
                     /label="35S terminator"
     misc_feature    complement(8476..8630)
                     /note="RB; Right border. Identical to sequence near
                     D-nopaline dehydrogenase on Agrobacterium tumefaciens
                     strain 1D1460 plasmid pTi1D1460 (CP032929 nucleotides
                     186,435 - 186,589). "
                     /note="Derived using Geneious Prime 2023.1.2 'Annotate
                     from Database' based on nucleotide similarity"
                     /label="RB"
     misc_feature    8494..8518
                     /note="T-DNA right border sequence (Thole et al., (2007)
                     Plant Physiol 145:1211-1219)"
                     /note="Derived using Geneious Prime 2023.1.2 'Annotate
                     from Database' based on nucleotide similarity"
                     /label="misc"
ORIGIN      
        1 cgtgcggctg catgaaatcc tggccggttt gtctgatgcc aagctggcgg cctggccggc
       61 cagcttggcc gctgaagaaa ccgagcgccg ccgtctaaaa aggtgatgtg tatttgagta
      121 aaacagcttg cgtcatgcgg tcgctgcgta tatgatgcga tgagtaaata aacaaatacg
      181 caaggggaac gcatgaaggt tatcgctgta cttaaccaga aaggcgggtc aggcaagacg
      241 accatcgcaa cccatctagc ccgcgccctg caactcgccg gggccgatgt tctgttagtc
      301 gattccgatc cccagggcag tgcccgcgat tgggcggccg tgcgggaaga tcaaccgcta
      361 accgttgtcg gcatcgaccg cccgacgatt gaccgcgacg tgaaggccat cggccggcgc
      421 gacttcgtag tgatcgacgg agcgccccag gcggcggact tggctgtgtc cgcgatcaag
      481 gcagccgact tcgtgctgat tccggtgcag ccaagccctt acgacatatg ggccaccgcc
      541 gacctggtgg agctggttaa gcagcgcatt gaggtcacgg atggaaggct acaagcggcc
      601 tttgtcgtgt cgcgggcgat caaaggcacg cgcatcggcg gtgaggttgc cgaggcgctg
      661 gccgggtacg agctgcccat tcttgagtcc cgtatcacgc agcgcgtgag ctacccaggc
      721 actgccgccg ccggcacaac cgttcttgaa tcagaacccg agggcgacgc tgcccgcgag
      781 gtccaggcgc tggccgctga aattaaatca aaactcattt gagttaatga ggtaaagaga
      841 aaatgagcaa aagcacaaac acgctaagtg ccggccgtcc gagcgcacgc agcagcaagg
      901 ctgcaacgtt ggccagcctg gcagacacgc cagccatgaa gcgggtcaac tttcagttgc
      961 cggcggagga tcacaccaag ctgaagatgt acgcggtacg ccaaggcaag accattaccg
     1021 agctgctatc tgaatacatc gcgcagctac cagagtaaat gagcaaatga ataaatgagt
     1081 agatgaattt tagcggctaa aggaggcggc atggaaaatc aagaacaacc aggcaccgac
     1141 gccgtggaat gccccatgtg tggaggaacg ggcggttggc caggcgtaag cggctgggtt
     1201 gtctgccggc cctgcaatgg cactggaacc cccaagcccg aggaatcggc gtgacggtcg
     1261 caaaccatcc ggcccggtac aaatcggcgc ggcgctgggt gatgacctgg tggagaagtt
     1321 gaaggccgcg caggccgccc agcggcaacg catcgaggca gaagcacgcc ccggtgaatc
     1381 gtggcaagcg gccgctgatc gaatccgcaa agaatcccgg caaccgccgg cagccggtgc
     1441 gccgtcgatt aggaagccgc ccaagggcga cgagcaacca gattttttcg ttccgatgct
     1501 ctatgacgtg ggcacccgcg atagtcgcag catcatggac gtggccgttt tccgtctgtc
     1561 gaagcgtgac cgacgagctg gcgaggtgat ccgctacgag cttccagacg ggcacgtaga
     1621 ggtttccgca gggccggccg gcatggccag tgtgtgggat tacgacctgg tactgatggc
     1681 ggtttcccat ctaaccgaat ccatgaaccg ataccgggaa gggaagggag acaagcccgg
     1741 ccgcgtgttc cgtccacacg ttgcggacgt actcaagttc tgccggcgag ccgatggcgg
     1801 aaagcagaaa gacgacctgg tagaaacctg cattcggtta aacaccacgc acgttgccat
     1861 gcagcgtacg aagaaggcca agaacggccg cctggtgacg gtatccgagg gtgaagcctt
     1921 gattagccgc tacaagatcg taaagagcga aaccgggcgg ccggagtaca tcgagatcga
     1981 gctagctgat tggatgtacc gcgagatcac agaaggcaag aacccggacg tgctgacggt
     2041 tcaccccgat tactttttga tcgatcccgg catcggccgt tttctctacc gcctggcacg
     2101 ccgcgccgca ggcaaggcag aagccagatg gttgttcaag acgatctacg aacgcagtgg
     2161 cagcgccgga gagttcaaga agttctgttt caccgtgcgc aagctgatcg ggtcaaatga
     2221 cctgccggag tacgatttga aggaggaggc ggggcaggct ggcccgatcc tagtcatgcg
     2281 ctaccgcaac ctgatcgagg gcgaagcatc cgccggttcc taatgtacgg agcagatgct
     2341 agggcaaatt gccctagcag gggaaaaagg tcgaaaaagc ttctttcctg tggatagcac
     2401 gtacattggg aacccaaagc cgtacattgg gaaccggaac ccgtacattg ggaacccaaa
     2461 gccgtacatt gggaaccggt cacacatgta agtgactgat ataaaagaga aaaaaggcga
     2521 tttttccgcc taaaactctt taaaacttat taaaactctt aaaacccgcc tggcctgtgc
     2581 ataactgtct ggccagcgca cagccgaaca gctgcaaaaa gcgcctaccc ttcggtcgct
     2641 gcgctcccta cgccccgccg cttcgcgtcg gcctatcgcg gccgctggcc gctcaaaaat
     2701 ggctggccta cggccaggca atctaccagg gcgcggacaa gccgcgccgt cgccactcga
     2761 ccgccggcgc ccacatcaag gctccgagtg cgcggaaccc ctatttgttt atttttctaa
     2821 atacattcaa atatgtatcc gctcatgaga caataaccct gataaatgct tcaataatat
     2881 tgaaaaagga agagtatggc taaaatgaga atatcaccgg aattgaaaaa actgatcgaa
     2941 aaataccgct gcgtaaaaga tacggaagga atgtctcctg ctaaggtata taagctggtg
     3001 ggagaaaatg aaaacctata tttaaaaatg acggacagcc ggtataaagg gaccacctat
     3061 gatgtggaac gggaaaagga catgatgcta tggctggaag gaaagctgcc tgttccaaag
     3121 gtcctgcact ttgaacggca tgatggctgg agcaatctgc tcatgagtga ggccgatggc
     3181 gtcctttgct cggaagagta tgaagatgaa caaagccctg aaaagattat cgagctgtat
     3241 gcggagtgca tcaggctctt tcactccatc gacatatcgg attgtcccta tacgaatagc
     3301 ttagacagcc gcttagccga attggattac ttactgaata acgatctggc cgatgtggat
     3361 tgcgaaaact gggaagagga cactccattt aaagatccgc gcgagctgta tgatttttta
     3421 aagacggaaa agcccgaaga ggaacttgtc ttttcccacg gcgacctggg agacagcaac
     3481 atctttgtga aagatggcaa agtaagtggc tttattgatc ttgggagaag cggcagggcg
     3541 gacaagtggt atgacattgc cttctgcgtc cggtcgctca gggaggatat cggggaagaa
     3601 cagtatgtcg agctattttt tgacttactg gggatcaagc ctgattggga gaaaataaaa
     3661 tattatattt tactggatga attgttttag ctgtcagacc aagtttactc atatatactt
     3721 tagattgatt taaaacttca tttttaattt aaaaggatct aggtgaagat cctttttgat
     3781 aatctcatga ccaaaatccc ttaacgtgag ttttcgttcc actgagcgtc agaccccgta
     3841 gaaaagatca aaggatcttc ttgagatcct ttttttctgc gcgtaatctg ctgcttgcaa
     3901 acaaaaaaac caccgctacc agcggtggtt tgtttgccgg atcaagagct accaactctt
     3961 tttccgaagg taactggctt cagcagagcg cagataccaa atactgttct tctagtgtag
     4021 ccgtagttag gccaccactt caagaactct gtagcaccgc ctacatacct cgctctgcta
     4081 atcctgttac cagtggctgc tgccagtggc gataagtcgt gtcttaccgg gttggactca
     4141 agacgatagt taccggataa ggcgcagcgg tcgggctgaa cggggggttc gtgcacacag
     4201 cccagcttgg agcgaacgac ctacaccgaa ctgagatacc tacagcgtga gctatgagaa
     4261 agcgccacgc ttcccgaagg gagaaaggcg gacaggtatc cggtaagcgg cagggtcgga
     4321 acaggagagc gcacgaggga gcttccaggg ggaaacgcct ggtatcttta tagtcctgtc
     4381 gggtttcgcc acctctgact tgagcgtcga tttttgtgat gctcgtcagg ggggcggagc
     4441 ctatggaaaa acgccagcaa cgcggccttt ttacggttcc tgctcggatc tgttggaccg
     4501 gacagtagtc atggttgatg ggctgcctgt atcgagtggt gattttgtgc cgagctgccg
     4561 gtcggggagc tgttggctgg ctggtggcag gatatattgt ggtgtaaaca aattgacgct
     4621 tagacaactt aataacacat tgcggacgtt tttaatgtac tggggttgaa cactctgtgc
     4681 cgaattcgga tccagcggtc ctgctgagcc tcgacatgtt gtcgcaaaat tcgccctgga
     4741 cccgcccaac gatttgtcgt cactgtcaag gtttgacctg cacttcattt ggggcccaca
     4801 tacaccaaaa aaatgctgca taattctcgg ggcagcaagt cggttacccg gccgccgtgc
     4861 tggaccgggt tgaatggtgc ccgtaacttt cggtagagcg gacggccaat actcaacttc
     4921 aaggaatctc acccatgcgc gccggcgggg aaccggagtt cccttcagtg agcgttatta
     4981 gttcgccgct cggtgtgtcg tagatactag cccctggggc acttttgaaa tttgaataag
     5041 atttatgtaa tcagtctttt aggtttgacc ggttctgccg ctttttttaa aattggattt
     5101 gtaataataa aacgcaattg tttgttattg tggcgctcta tcatagatgt cgctataaac
     5161 ctattcagca caatatattg ttttcatttt aatattgtac atataagtag tagggtacaa
     5221 tcagtaaatt gaacggagaa tattattcat aaaaatacga tagtaacggg tgatatattc
     5281 attagaatga accgaaaccg gcggtaagga tctgagctac acatgctcag gttttttaca
     5341 acgtgcacaa cagaattgaa agcaaatatc atgcgatcat aggcttctcg catatctcat
     5401 taaagcagga caagcttact cgctttcttt ttcgaaagtt tgagtacctt cagggcatcc
     5461 tcttgataca ttactttcca cttcgattgg ggcaagctgt agcagttctt gcttagaccg
     5521 aattgccatc tcacagagat gctgaagagt tcgcgaccct ccagaaacgg tgatactaac
     5581 tcctcgaaac cgaatactat aggtacatcc gatctggtcg aaaccgaaaa atcgagatgc
     5641 tgcatagtta accgaatctc ccgtccaaga tccaaggact ctgtgcagtg aagcttccgt
     5701 cctgtcgtat ctgagatatc tcttaaatac aactttcccg aaaccccagc tttccttgaa
     5761 accaagggga ttatcttgat tcgaattcgt ctcatcgtta tgtagccgcc actcagtcca
     5821 actcggactt tcgtcaggaa gtttgaaggg agaagtggta cctcctgatc ctccatccca
     5881 acgttcactg ttagcttgtt ccctagcgtc gtttccttgt atagctcgtt ccatcattcg
     5941 atttggtgta tcgagattgg ttatgaaatt cagatgctag tgtaatgtat tggtaatttg
     6001 ggaagatata ataggaagca aggctattta tccatttctg aaaaggcgaa atggcgtcac
     6061 cgcgagcgtc acgcgcattc cgttcttgct gtaaagcgtt gtttggtaca cttttgacta
     6121 gcgaggcttg gcgtgtcagc gtatctattc aaaagtcgtt aatggctgcg gatcaagaaa
     6181 aagttggaat agaaacagaa tacccgcgaa attcaggccc ggttgccatg tcctacacgc
     6241 cgaaataaac gaccaaatta gtagaaaaat aaaaactgac taggatactt acgtcacgtc
     6301 ttgcgcactg atttgaaaaa tctcaatata aactccgcaa gaattcaagc ttggaggtca
     6361 acatggtgga gcacgacact ctggtctact ccaaaaatgt caaagataca gtctcagaag
     6421 atcaaagggc tattgagact tttcaacaaa ggataatttc gggaaacctc ctcggattcc
     6481 attgcccagc tatctgtcac ttcatcgaaa ggacagtaga aaaggaaggt ggctcctaca
     6541 aatgccatca ttgcgataaa ggaaaggcta tcattcaaga tctctctgcc gacagtggtc
     6601 ccaaagatgg acccccaccc acgaggagca tcgtggaaaa agaagaggtt ccaaccacgt
     6661 ctacaaagca agtggattga tgtgataaca tggtggagca cgacactctg gtctactcca
     6721 aaaatgtcaa agatacagtc tcagaagatc aaagggctat tgagactttt caacaaagga
     6781 taatttcggg aaacctcctc ggattccatt gcccagctat ctgtcacttc atcgaaagga
     6841 cagtagaaaa ggaaggtggc tcctacaaat gccatcattg cgataaagga aaggctatca
     6901 ttcaagatct ctctgccgac agtggtccca aagatggacc cccacccacg aggagcatcg
     6961 tggaaaaaga agaggttcca accacgtcta caaagcaagt ggattgatgt gacatctcca
     7021 ctgacgtaag ggatgacgca caatcccact atccttcgca agacccttcc tctatataag
     7081 gaagttcatt tcatttggag aggacacgct cgagtataag agctcatttt tacaacaatt
     7141 accaacaaca acaaacaaca aacaacatta caattacatt tacaattatc gatacaatgg
     7201 ctatgaaaat caatttgatc agtgttgtaa tattgttctt tgtagttggc atgtacaagt
     7261 ctcatgcaac ggctcgcaac ctgcagccag aattatctgt gtctgagaga cacgagctgt
     7321 ggatggcacg tcatggacga gtttacaagg atgaagcaga aaaaggaaaa cgactcatga
     7381 tatttaaaga aaacatgcaa ttcattgagt caatcaatag ggcagggaat ctgtcttata
     7441 agttgggcat caatgaattt gccgatatta cttcagatga gttttttgcc aggtacactg
     7501 gattaaacat gccttcacac ctcccatctt ctccggtatc gtcgatggaa ttcaagatta
     7561 atgatctaac tgatgacatg ccgtcgaact tggattggag agagaaagga gctgtcactg
     7621 aagtgaagta ccaaggtctt tgtggatgtt gctgggcatt ctctgcagtt ggagcactag
     7681 agggagcata ccaaattgca acaggccaaa aggtggaact ttctgagcaa gaacttctcg
     7741 attgcaccac caataacaat ggctgcaaag gaggatttat gaccaatgca tttgaattca
     7801 tcattgaaaa tggtggaatt tccactgaat cagactaccc ttatgaaacg caacaagaca
     7861 catgcagaag ccaagagctc acaccagcag ttaaaataag tagctatcaa gttgtgcctg
     7921 aaagtgaaac agcattattg caagccgtaa ctcaacaacc agtgtcaatt ggaatttctg
     7981 ctagccaaga gttccaattc taccaaggag gaacttatca tggaagttgt gcatatcaaa
     8041 ttaaccatgc tgttacagcc ataggatatg gaactgatga acaaggtcaa aattattggt
     8101 tattcaagaa ttcatgggga acatcttggg gtgagaatgg attcatgaga attataagag
     8161 gtactggaga tccttcaggt cattgtgaca tcaccaagtt gtcttcttat ccactcattt
     8221 aagcttctct agctagagtc gatcgacaag ctcgagtttc tccataataa tgtgtgagta
     8281 gttcccagat aagggaatta gggttcctat agggtttcgc tcatgtgttg agcatataag
     8341 aaacccttag tatgtatttg tatttgtaaa atacttctat caataaaatt tctaattcct
     8401 aaaaccaaaa tccagtacta aaatccagat cgctactaga ggatgcacat gtgaccgagg
     8461 gacacgaagt gatccgttta aactatcagt gtttgacagg atatattggc gggtaaacct
     8521 aagagaaaag agcgtttatt agaataatcg gatatttaaa agggcgtgaa aaggtttatc
     8581 cgttcgtcca tttgtatgtg catgccaacc acagggttcc cctcgggagt cagc
//
