# Supplementary material for: Bioengineering secreted proteases converts divergent Rcr3 orthologs and paralogs into extracellular immune co-receptors
Source: bioRxiv preprint, doi:10.1101/2024.02.14.580413, version 2 (2024-05-23)
Supplement: Dataset S2 [file 580413_file07.zip › S2_Dataset/pJK049-044.gb]

LOCUS       pJK049-044              3196 bp    DNA     circular UNA 29-JAN-2024
DEFINITION  pL0M-nsCDS1-P0R1P2R3P4R5R6.
ACCESSION   urn.local...2cuh-ecqffyb
VERSION     urn.local...2cuh-ecqffyb
KEYWORDS    .
SOURCE      
  ORGANISM  .
FEATURES             Location/Qualifiers
     terminator      1..95
                     /Note="recombinase family protein terminator"
                     /note="Derived using Geneious Prime 2023.2.1 'Annotate
                     from Database' based on nucleotide similarity"
                     /label="recombinase family protein terminator"
     promoter        96..200
                     /gene="bla"
                     /note="AmpR promoter"
                     /note="Derived using Geneious Prime 2020.1.1 'Annotate
                     from Database' based on nucleotide similarity"
                     /label="bla promoter"
     CDS             201..1208
                     /name="aadA CDS"
                     /gene="aadA"
                     /product="ANT(3'')-Ia family aminoglycoside
                     nucleotidyltransferase AadA1"
                     /note="confers resistance against aminoglycosides
                     (PF01909)"
                     /transl_table=11
                     /note="Derived using Geneious Prime 2020.1.1 'Annotate
                     from Database' based on protein similarity"
                     /label="aadA CDS"
     promoter        complement(301..329)
                     /gene="intI1"
                     /note="Derived using Geneious Prime 2020.1.1 'Annotate
                     from Database' based on nucleotide similarity"
                     /label="int1 promoter"
     terminator      1212..1359
                     /Note="Beta-lactamase TEM terminator"
                     /note="Derived using Geneious Prime 2023.2.1 'Annotate
                     from Database' based on nucleotide similarity"
                     /label="bla terminator"
     terminator      complement(1361..1399)
                     /name="Tndr"
                     /note="rho independent terminator"
                     /note="Derived using Geneious Prime 2020.1.1 'Annotate
                     from Database' based on nucleotide similarity"
                     /label="Tndr"
     rep_origin      1402..1970
                     /direction="RIGHT"
                     /note="high-copy-number ColE1/pMB1/pBR322/pUC origin of 
                     replication; ori"
                     /note="Derived using Geneious Prime 2020.1.1 'Annotate
                     from Database' based on nucleotide similarity"
                     /label="ori rep origin"
     misc_RNA        1418..1970
                     /name="RNA-II"
                     /note="Derived using Geneious Prime 2020.1.1 'Annotate
                     from Database' based on nucleotide similarity"
                     /label="RNA-II"
     terminator      complement(1419..1452)
                     /name="Tndr"
                     /note="rho independent terminator"
                     /note="Derived using Geneious Prime 2020.1.1 'Annotate
                     from Database' based on nucleotide similarity"
                     /label="Tndr"
     misc_RNA        complement(1421..1528)
                     /name="RNA-I"
                     /note="Derived using Geneious Prime 2020.1.1 'Annotate
                     from Database' based on nucleotide similarity"
                     /label="RNA-I"
     regulatory      1781..2159
                     /regulatory_class="other"
                     /note="ColE1 ori"
                     /note="Derived using Geneious Prime 2020.1.1 'Annotate
                     from Database' based on nucleotide similarity"
                     /label="ColE1 ori regulatory"
     misc_feature    2057..2064
                     /note="DnaA box"
                     /note="Derived using Geneious Prime 2023.2.1 'Annotate
                     from Database' based on nucleotide similarity"
                     /label="DnaA box"
     misc_feature    2090..2153
                     /name="L-strand Y effector site"
                     /note="L-strand Y effector site"
                     /note="Derived using Geneious Prime 2020.1.1 'Annotate
                     from Database' based on nucleotide similarity"
                     /label="L-strand Y effector site"
     CDS             <2222..>2524
                     /gene="pip1"
                     /product="phytophthora-inhibited protease 1"
                     /protein_id="ABG23376.1"
                     /db_xref="GI:108937128"
                     /note="Derived using Geneious Prime 2020.1.1 'Annotate
                     from Database' based on nucleotide similarity"
                     /label="Pip1 pro-domain fragment CDS"
     CDS             <2525..>2605
                     /gene="Rcr3"
                     /note="required for Cf-2-dependent disease resistance"
                     /product="cysteine protease"
                     /protein_id="AAM19207.1"
                     /db_xref="GI:20334373"
                     /note="Derived using Geneious Prime 2020.1.1 'Annotate
                     from Database' based on nucleotide similarity"
                     /label="Rcr3pim fragment 1 CDS"
     CDS             <2606..>2710
                     /gene="pip1"
                     /product="phytophthora-inhibited protease 1"
                     /protein_id="ABG23376.1"
                     /db_xref="GI:108937128"
                     /note="Derived using Geneious Prime 2020.1.1 'Annotate
                     from Database' based on nucleotide similarity"
                     /label="Pip1 fragment 2 CDS"
     CDS             <2711..>2779
                     /gene="Rcr3"
                     /note="required for Cf-2-dependent disease resistance"
                     /product="cysteine protease"
                     /protein_id="AAM19207.1"
                     /db_xref="GI:20334373"
                     /note="Derived using Geneious Prime 2020.1.1 'Annotate
                     from Database' based on nucleotide similarity"
                     /label="Rcr3pim fragment 3 CDS"
     CDS             <2780..>2899
                     /gene="pip1"
                     /product="phytophthora-inhibited protease 1"
                     /protein_id="ABG23376.1"
                     /db_xref="GI:108937128"
                     /note="Derived using Geneious Prime 2020.1.1 'Annotate
                     from Database' based on nucleotide similarity"
                     /label="Pip1 fragment 4 CDS"
     CDS             <2900..>3037
                     /gene="Rcr3"
                     /note="required for Cf-2-dependent disease resistance"
                     /product="cysteine protease"
                     /protein_id="AAM19207.1"
                     /db_xref="GI:20334373"
                     /note="Derived using Geneious Prime 2020.1.1 'Annotate
                     from Database' based on nucleotide similarity"
                     /label="Rcr3pim fragment 5 CDS"
     CDS             <3038..3166
                     /gene="Rcr3"
                     /note="required for Cf-2-dependent disease resistance"
                     /product="cysteine protease"
                     /protein_id="AAM19207.1"
                     /db_xref="GI:20334373"
                     /note="Derived using Geneious Prime 2020.1.1 'Annotate
                     from Database' based on nucleotide similarity"
                     /label="Rcr3pim fragment 6 CDS"
ORIGIN      
        1 gacgaaaggg cctcgtgata cgcctatttt tataggttaa tgtcatgata ataatggttt
       61 cttagacgtc aggtggcact tttcggggaa atgtgcgcgg aacccctatt tgtttatttt
      121 tctaaataca ttcaaatatg tatccgctca tgagacaata accctgataa atgcttcaat
      181 aatattgaaa aaggaagagt atgcgctcac gcaactggtc cagaaccttg accgaacgca
      241 gcggtggtaa cggcgcagtg gcggttttca tggcttgtta tgactgtttt tttggggtac
      301 agtctatgcc tcgggcatcc aagcagcaag cgcgttacgc cgtgggtcga tgtttgatgt
      361 tatggagcag caacgatgtt acgcagcagg gcagtcgccc taaaacaaag ttaaacatca
      421 tgagggaagc ggtgatcgcc gaagtatcga ctcaactatc agaggtagtt ggcgtcatcg
      481 agcgccatct cgaaccgacg ttgctggccg tacatttgta cggctccgca gtggatggcg
      541 gcctgaagcc acacagcgat attgatttgc tggttacggt gaccgtaagg cttgatgaaa
      601 caacgcggcg agctttgatc aacgaccttt tggaaacttc ggcttcccct ggagagagcg
      661 agattctccg cgctgtagaa gtcaccattg ttgtgcacga cgacatcatt ccgtggcgtt
      721 atccagctaa gcgcgaactg caatttggag aatggcagcg caatgacatt cttgcaggta
      781 tcttcgagcc agccacgatc gacattgatc tggctatctt gctgacaaaa gcaagagaac
      841 atagcgttgc cttggtaggt ccagcggcgg aggaactctt tgatccggtt cctgaacagg
      901 atctatttga ggcgctaaat gaaaccttaa cgctatggaa ctcgccgccc gactgggctg
      961 gcgatgagcg aaatgtagtg cttacgttgt cccgcatttg gtacagcgca gtaaccggca
     1021 aaatcgcgcc gaaggatgtc gctgccgact gggcaatgga gcgcctgccg gcccagtatc
     1081 agcccgtcat acttgaagct agacaggctt atcttggaca agaagaagat cgcttggcct
     1141 cgcgcgcaga tcagttggaa gaatttgtcc attacgtaaa aggcgagatc accaaggtag
     1201 tcggcaaata actgtcagac caagtttact catatatact ttagattgat ttaaaacttc
     1261 atttttaatt taaaaggatc taggtgaaga tcctttttga taatctcatg accaaaatcc
     1321 cttaacgtga gttttcgttc cactgagcgt cagaccccgt agaaaagatc aaaggatctt
     1381 cttgagatcc tttttttctg cgcgtaatct gctgcttgca aacaaaaaaa ccaccgctac
     1441 cagcggtggt ttgtttgccg gatcaagagc taccaactct ttttccgaag gtaactggct
     1501 tcagcagagc gcagatacca aatactgtcc ttctagtgta gccgtagtta ggccaccact
     1561 tcaagaactc tgtagcaccg cctacatacc tcgctctgct aatcctgtta ccagtggctg
     1621 ctgccagtgg cgataagtcg tgtcttaccg ggttggactc aagacgatag ttaccggata
     1681 aggcgcagcg gtcgggctga acggggggtt cgtgcacaca gcccagcttg gagcgaacga
     1741 cctacaccga actgagatac ctacagcgtg agctatgaga aagcgccacg cttcccgaag
     1801 ggagaaaggc ggacaggtat ccggtaagcg gcagggtcgg aacaggagag cgcacgaggg
     1861 agcttccagg gggaaacgcc tggtatcttt atagtcctgt cgggtttcgc cacctctgac
     1921 ttgagcgtcg atttttgtga tgctcgtcag gggggcggag cctatggaaa aacgccagca
     1981 acgcggcctt tttacggttc ctggcctttt gctggccttt tgctcacatg ttctttcctg
     2041 cgttatcccc tgattctgtg gataaccgta ttaccgcctt tgagtgagct gataccgctc
     2101 gccgcagccg aacgaccgag cgcagcgagt cagtgagcga ggaagcggaa gagcgcccaa
     2161 tacgcaaacc gcctctcccc gcgcgttggc cgattcatta atcactctgt ggtctcaagg
     2221 tcgcaactta aaagaattat ccatgcttga aaggcatgaa aattggatgg ttcatcatgg
     2281 acgtgtatac aaagatgata tagaaaaaga acaccgcttc aagacattca aggaaaacgt
     2341 tgagttcatc gaatctttca acaagaacgg aactcaacgt tataagctag ccgtcaataa
     2401 atatgctgat ctgaccactg aggaattcac aacatcattt atggggctcg acacttcatt
     2461 actatcccag caagaatcaa cagctacaac aacgtccttt aaatatgata gtgtgactga
     2521 agtgccgtct aacttggact ggagagagtc tggggctgtc actcaagtga aacatcaagg
     2581 tcgatgtgga tgttgctggg cgttttctgc ggccgcggct atagaaggag catatcaaat
     2641 tgcaaacaac gaactaatct ctctttcaga gcaacaacta ttggattgct ctacgcagaa
     2701 caaaggctgc aacggaggtt taatgacgaa tgcattcgat tttatcatag aaaatggtgg
     2761 aatttcaagg gaatcagact atccttatga agaagctcaa aatgtttgca agaccgaaca
     2821 accagcagca gttactatca atggctacga agtcgtacca tctgacgagt catcgttgtt
     2881 gaaagctgta gtgaatcagc cagtgtccat tggaatagct gctagccaag atttacagtt
     2941 ttacgcggga ggaacttatg acggaaactg tgccgatcaa attaaccatg ctgtaacagc
     3001 gataggatat ggaactgatg aggaaggtca gaaatattgg ttgttgaaga attcatgggg
     3061 aacaagttgg ggcgagaatg ggtttatgaa aattataaga gattctgggg atccttcagg
     3121 tctttgtgat atcgcaaaga tgtcatctta tccaaacata gcatgagctt tgagaccacg
     3181 aagtggctct tcagtg
//
