# Supplementary material for: Bioengineering secreted proteases converts divergent Rcr3 orthologs and paralogs into extracellular immune co-receptors
Source: bioRxiv preprint, doi:10.1101/2024.02.14.580413, version 2 (2024-05-23)
Supplement: Dataset S2 [file 580413_file07.zip › S2_Dataset/pJK049-015.gb]

LOCUS       pJK049-015              3196 bp    DNA     circular UNA 29-JAN-2024
DEFINITION  pL0M-nsCDS1-P0P1P2R3R4R5P6.
ACCESSION   urn.local...2ctr-ecqffy7
VERSION     urn.local...2ctr-ecqffy7
KEYWORDS    .
SOURCE      
  ORGANISM  .
FEATURES             Location/Qualifiers
     terminator      1..95
                     /Note="recombinase family protein terminator"
                     /note="Derived using Geneious Prime 2023.2.1 'Annotate
                     from Database' based on nucleotide similarity"
                     /label="recombinase family protein terminator"
     promoter        96..200
                     /gene="bla"
                     /note="AmpR promoter"
                     /note="Derived using Geneious Prime 2020.1.1 'Annotate
                     from Database' based on nucleotide similarity"
                     /label="bla promoter"
     CDS             201..1208
                     /name="aadA CDS"
                     /gene="aadA"
                     /product="ANT(3'')-Ia family aminoglycoside
                     nucleotidyltransferase AadA1"
                     /note="confers resistance against aminoglycosides
                     (PF01909)"
                     /transl_table=11
                     /note="Derived using Geneious Prime 2020.1.1 'Annotate
                     from Database' based on protein similarity"
                     /label="aadA CDS"
     promoter        complement(301..329)
                     /gene="intI1"
                     /note="Derived using Geneious Prime 2020.1.1 'Annotate
                     from Database' based on nucleotide similarity"
                     /label="int1 promoter"
     terminator      1212..1359
                     /Note="Beta-lactamase TEM terminator"
                     /note="Derived using Geneious Prime 2023.2.1 'Annotate
                     from Database' based on nucleotide similarity"
                     /label="bla terminator"
     terminator      complement(1361..1399)
                     /name="Tndr"
                     /note="rho independent terminator"
                     /note="Derived using Geneious Prime 2020.1.1 'Annotate
                     from Database' based on nucleotide similarity"
                     /label="Tndr"
     rep_origin      1402..1970
                     /direction="RIGHT"
                     /note="high-copy-number ColE1/pMB1/pBR322/pUC origin of 
                     replication; ori"
                     /note="Derived using Geneious Prime 2020.1.1 'Annotate
                     from Database' based on nucleotide similarity"
                     /label="ori rep origin"
     misc_RNA        1418..1970
                     /name="RNA-II"
                     /note="Derived using Geneious Prime 2020.1.1 'Annotate
                     from Database' based on nucleotide similarity"
                     /label="RNA-II"
     terminator      complement(1419..1452)
                     /name="Tndr"
                     /note="rho independent terminator"
                     /note="Derived using Geneious Prime 2020.1.1 'Annotate
                     from Database' based on nucleotide similarity"
                     /label="Tndr"
     misc_RNA        complement(1421..1528)
                     /name="RNA-I"
                     /note="Derived using Geneious Prime 2020.1.1 'Annotate
                     from Database' based on nucleotide similarity"
                     /label="RNA-I"
     regulatory      1781..2159
                     /regulatory_class="other"
                     /note="ColE1 ori"
                     /note="Derived using Geneious Prime 2020.1.1 'Annotate
                     from Database' based on nucleotide similarity"
                     /label="ColE1 ori regulatory"
     misc_feature    2057..2064
                     /note="DnaA box"
                     /note="Derived using Geneious Prime 2023.2.1 'Annotate
                     from Database' based on nucleotide similarity"
                     /label="DnaA box"
     misc_feature    2090..2153
                     /name="L-strand Y effector site"
                     /note="L-strand Y effector site"
                     /note="Derived using Geneious Prime 2020.1.1 'Annotate
                     from Database' based on nucleotide similarity"
                     /label="L-strand Y effector site"
     CDS             <2222..>2524
                     /gene="pip1"
                     /product="phytophthora-inhibited protease 1"
                     /protein_id="ABG23376.1"
                     /db_xref="GI:108937128"
                     /note="Derived using Geneious Prime 2020.1.1 'Annotate
                     from Database' based on nucleotide similarity"
                     /label="Pip1 pro-domain fragment CDS"
     CDS             <2525..>2605
                     /gene="pip1"
                     /product="phytophthora-inhibited protease 1"
                     /protein_id="ABG23376.1"
                     /db_xref="GI:108937128"
                     /note="Derived using Geneious Prime 2020.1.1 'Annotate
                     from Database' based on nucleotide similarity"
                     /label="Pip1 fragment 1 CDS"
     CDS             <2606..>2710
                     /gene="pip1"
                     /product="phytophthora-inhibited protease 1"
                     /protein_id="ABG23376.1"
                     /db_xref="GI:108937128"
                     /note="Derived using Geneious Prime 2020.1.1 'Annotate
                     from Database' based on nucleotide similarity"
                     /label="Pip1 fragment 2 CDS"
     CDS             <2711..>2779
                     /gene="Rcr3"
                     /note="required for Cf-2-dependent disease resistance"
                     /product="cysteine protease"
                     /protein_id="AAM19207.1"
                     /db_xref="GI:20334373"
                     /note="Derived using Geneious Prime 2020.1.1 'Annotate
                     from Database' based on nucleotide similarity"
                     /label="Rcr3pim fragment 3 CDS"
     CDS             <2780..>2902
                     /gene="Rcr3"
                     /note="required for Cf-2-dependent disease resistance"
                     /product="cysteine protease"
                     /protein_id="AAM19207.1"
                     /db_xref="GI:20334373"
                     /note="Derived using Geneious Prime 2020.1.1 'Annotate
                     from Database' based on nucleotide similarity"
                     /label="Rcr3pim fragment 4 CDS"
     CDS             <2903..>3040
                     /gene="Rcr3"
                     /note="required for Cf-2-dependent disease resistance"
                     /product="cysteine protease"
                     /protein_id="AAM19207.1"
                     /db_xref="GI:20334373"
                     /note="Derived using Geneious Prime 2020.1.1 'Annotate
                     from Database' based on nucleotide similarity"
                     /label="Rcr3pim fragment 5 CDS"
     CDS             <3041..3166
                     /gene="pip1"
                     /product="phytophthora-inhibited protease 1"
                     /protein_id="ABG23376.1"
                     /db_xref="GI:108937128"
                     /note="Derived using Geneious Prime 2020.1.1 'Annotate
                     from Database' based on nucleotide similarity"
                     /label="Pip1 fragment 6 CDS"
ORIGIN      
        1 gacgaaaggg cctcgtgata cgcctatttt tataggttaa tgtcatgata ataatggttt
       61 cttagacgtc aggtggcact tttcggggaa atgtgcgcgg aacccctatt tgtttatttt
      121 tctaaataca ttcaaatatg tatccgctca tgagacaata accctgataa atgcttcaat
      181 aatattgaaa aaggaagagt atgcgctcac gcaactggtc cagaaccttg accgaacgca
      241 gcggtggtaa cggcgcagtg gcggttttca tggcttgtta tgactgtttt tttggggtac
      301 agtctatgcc tcgggcatcc aagcagcaag cgcgttacgc cgtgggtcga tgtttgatgt
      361 tatggagcag caacgatgtt acgcagcagg gcagtcgccc taaaacaaag ttaaacatca
      421 tgagggaagc ggtgatcgcc gaagtatcga ctcaactatc agaggtagtt ggcgtcatcg
      481 agcgccatct cgaaccgacg ttgctggccg tacatttgta cggctccgca gtggatggcg
      541 gcctgaagcc acacagcgat attgatttgc tggttacggt gaccgtaagg cttgatgaaa
      601 caacgcggcg agctttgatc aacgaccttt tggaaacttc ggcttcccct ggagagagcg
      661 agattctccg cgctgtagaa gtcaccattg ttgtgcacga cgacatcatt ccgtggcgtt
      721 atccagctaa gcgcgaactg caatttggag aatggcagcg caatgacatt cttgcaggta
      781 tcttcgagcc agccacgatc gacattgatc tggctatctt gctgacaaaa gcaagagaac
      841 atagcgttgc cttggtaggt ccagcggcgg aggaactctt tgatccggtt cctgaacagg
      901 atctatttga ggcgctaaat gaaaccttaa cgctatggaa ctcgccgccc gactgggctg
      961 gcgatgagcg aaatgtagtg cttacgttgt cccgcatttg gtacagcgca gtaaccggca
     1021 aaatcgcgcc gaaggatgtc gctgccgact gggcaatgga gcgcctgccg gcccagtatc
     1081 agcccgtcat acttgaagct agacaggctt atcttggaca agaagaagat cgcttggcct
     1141 cgcgcgcaga tcagttggaa gaatttgtcc attacgtaaa aggcgagatc accaaggtag
     1201 tcggcaaata actgtcagac caagtttact catatatact ttagattgat ttaaaacttc
     1261 atttttaatt taaaaggatc taggtgaaga tcctttttga taatctcatg accaaaatcc
     1321 cttaacgtga gttttcgttc cactgagcgt cagaccccgt agaaaagatc aaaggatctt
     1381 cttgagatcc tttttttctg cgcgtaatct gctgcttgca aacaaaaaaa ccaccgctac
     1441 cagcggtggt ttgtttgccg gatcaagagc taccaactct ttttccgaag gtaactggct
     1501 tcagcagagc gcagatacca aatactgtcc ttctagtgta gccgtagtta ggccaccact
     1561 tcaagaactc tgtagcaccg cctacatacc tcgctctgct aatcctgtta ccagtggctg
     1621 ctgccagtgg cgataagtcg tgtcttaccg ggttggactc aagacgatag ttaccggata
     1681 aggcgcagcg gtcgggctga acggggggtt cgtgcacaca gcccagcttg gagcgaacga
     1741 cctacaccga actgagatac ctacagcgtg agctatgaga aagcgccacg cttcccgaag
     1801 ggagaaaggc ggacaggtat ccggtaagcg gcagggtcgg aacaggagag cgcacgaggg
     1861 agcttccagg gggaaacgcc tggtatcttt atagtcctgt cgggtttcgc cacctctgac
     1921 ttgagcgtcg atttttgtga tgctcgtcag gggggcggag cctatggaaa aacgccagca
     1981 acgcggcctt tttacggttc ctggcctttt gctggccttt tgctcacatg ttctttcctg
     2041 cgttatcccc tgattctgtg gataaccgta ttaccgcctt tgagtgagct gataccgctc
     2101 gccgcagccg aacgaccgag cgcagcgagt cagtgagcga ggaagcggaa gagcgcccaa
     2161 tacgcaaacc gcctctcccc gcgcgttggc cgattcatta atcactctgt ggtctcaagg
     2221 tcgcaactta aaagaattat ccatgcttga aaggcatgaa aattggatgg ttcatcatgg
     2281 acgtgtatac aaagatgata tagaaaaaga acaccgcttc aagacattca aggaaaacgt
     2341 tgagttcatc gaatctttca acaagaacgg aactcaacgt tataagctag ccgtcaataa
     2401 atatgctgat ctgaccactg aggaattcac aacatcattt atggggctcg acacttcatt
     2461 actatcccag caagaatcaa cagctacaac aacgtccttt aaatatgata gtgtgactga
     2521 agtgccgaat agcatggact ggagaaagag agggagtgtc acaggagtca aggatcaagg
     2581 tgtatgtgga tgttgttggg cattttctgc ggccgcggct atagaaggag catatcaaat
     2641 tgcaaacaac gaactaatct ctctttcaga gcaacaacta ttggattgct ctacgcagaa
     2701 caaaggctgc aacggaggtt taatgacgaa tgcattcgat tttatcatag aaaatggtgg
     2761 aatttcaagg gaatcagact atgaatacct aggtgaacag tacacatgca gaagccgaga
     2821 gaaaacagca gcagtgcaaa taagtagtta taaagtcgtg cctgaaggtg aaacatcact
     2881 attacaagcc gtaactaaac agccagtgtc cattggaata gctgctagcc aagatttaca
     2941 gttttacgcg ggaggaactt atgacggaaa ctgtgccgat caaattaacc atgctgtaac
     3001 agcgatagga tatggaactg atgaggaagg tcagaaatat tggatagtga agaattcatg
     3061 ggggagtgat tggggtgagg aaggatatat gagaattgct agagatgttg gagttgatgg
     3121 tggccattgt ggcattgcaa aggttgcgtc gttccctact gcttgagctt tgagaccacg
     3181 aagtggctct tcagtg
//
