# Supplementary material for: Bioengineering secreted proteases converts divergent Rcr3 orthologs and paralogs into extracellular immune co-receptors
Source: bioRxiv preprint, doi:10.1101/2024.02.14.580413, version 2 (2024-05-23)
Supplement: Dataset S2 [file 580413_file07.zip › S2_Dataset/pJK100-061.gb]

LOCUS       pJK100-061              7153 bp    DNA     circular UNA 29-JAN-2024
DEFINITION  pL2M-2x35S::NtPR1a-P0R1R2R3R4P5P6.
ACCESSION   urn.local...2cwn-ecqffyp
VERSION     urn.local...2cwn-ecqffyp
KEYWORDS    .
SOURCE      
  ORGANISM  .
FEATURES             Location/Qualifiers
     misc_feature    1..2785
                     /note="pVS1ori short"
                     /note="Derived using Geneious Prime 2023.1.2 'Annotate
                     from Database' based on nucleotide similarity"
                     /label="pVS1ori short"
     CDS             193..822
                     /note="StaA; similar to IncC2"
                     /codon_start=1
                     /transl_table=11
                     /product="pVS1 partitioning protein"
                     /protein_id="AAD19678.1"
                     /db_xref="GI:4378781"
                     /note="Derived using Geneious Prime 2023.1.2 'Annotate
                     from Database' based on protein similarity"
                     /label="pVS1 partitioning protein CDS"
     CDS             843..1058
                     /note="ORF3; not required for stable maintenance"
                     /codon_start=1
                     /transl_table=11
                     /product="hypothetical protein"
                     /protein_id="AAD19679.1"
                     /db_xref="GI:4378782"
                     /note="Derived using Geneious Prime 2023.1.2 'Annotate
                     from Database' based on protein similarity"
                     /label="hypothetical protein CDS"
     misc_feature    1089..1101
                     /name="KorB box"
                     /note="KorB box"
                     /note="Derived using Geneious Prime 2023.1.2 'Annotate
                     from Database' based on nucleotide similarity"
                     /label="KorB box"
     CDS             1217..2323
                     /note="RepA"
                     /transl_table=11
                     /product="pVS1 replication protein"
                     /protein_id="AAD19680.1"
                     /db_xref="GI:4378783"
                     /note="Derived using Geneious Prime 2023.1.2 'Annotate
                     from Database' based on protein similarity"
                     /label="pVS1 replication protein CDS"
     rep_origin      2389..2583
                     /note="pVS1 origin of replication"
                     /note="Derived using Geneious Prime 2023.1.2 'Annotate
                     from Database' based on nucleotide similarity"
                     /label="pVS1 origin of replication rep origin"
     misc_feature    2389..2396
                     /note="DnaA box"
                     /note="Derived using Geneious Prime 2023.1.2 'Annotate
                     from Database' based on nucleotide similarity"
                     /label="DnaA box"
     repeat_region   2400..2483
                     /note="21 bp repeats"
                     /rpt_type="direct"
                     /note="Derived using Geneious Prime 2023.1.2 'Annotate
                     from Database' based on nucleotide similarity"
                     /label="21 bp repeats repeat region"
     misc_feature    2484..2575
                     /note="AT-rich region"
                     /note="Derived using Geneious Prime 2023.1.2 'Annotate
                     from Database' based on nucleotide similarity"
                     /label="AT-rich region"
     misc_feature    2576..2583
                     /note="DnaA box"
                     /note="Derived using Geneious Prime 2023.1.2 'Annotate
                     from Database' based on nucleotide similarity"
                     /label="DnaA box"
     promoter        2791..2895
                     /gene="bla"
                     /note="AmpR promoter"
                     /note="Derived using Geneious Prime 2023.1.2 'Annotate
                     from Database' based on nucleotide similarity"
                     /label="bla promoter"
     CDS             2896..3690
                     /gene="aphA"
                     /function="kanamycin resistance"
                     /codon_start=1
                     /transl_table=11
                     /product="aminoglycoside 3'-phosphotransferase"
                     /protein_id="ADZ30886.1"
                     /db_xref="GI:325559604"
                     /note="Derived using Geneious Prime 2023.1.2 'Annotate
                     from Database' based on protein similarity"
                     /label="aphA CDS"
     terminator      3691..3838
                     /Note="Beta-lactamase TEM terminator"
                     /note="Derived using Geneious Prime 2023.1.2 'Annotate
                     from Database' based on nucleotide similarity"
                     /label="bla terminator"
     terminator      complement(3840..3878)
                     /name="Tndr"
                     /note="rho independent terminator"
                     /note="Derived using Geneious Prime 2023.1.2 'Annotate
                     from Database' based on nucleotide similarity"
                     /label="Tndr"
     rep_origin      3881..4449
                     /direction="RIGHT"
                     /note="high-copy-number ColE1/pMB1/pBR322/pUC origin of 
                     replication; ori"
                     /note="Derived using Geneious Prime 2023.1.2 'Annotate
                     from Database' based on nucleotide similarity"
                     /label="ori rep origin"
     misc_RNA        3897..4449
                     /name="RNA-II"
                     /note="Derived using Geneious Prime 2023.1.2 'Annotate
                     from Database' based on nucleotide similarity"
                     /label="RNA-II"
     terminator      complement(3898..3931)
                     /name="Tndr"
                     /note="rho independent terminator"
                     /note="Derived using Geneious Prime 2023.1.2 'Annotate
                     from Database' based on nucleotide similarity"
                     /label="Tndr"
     misc_RNA        complement(3900..4007)
                     /name="RNA-I"
                     /note="Derived using Geneious Prime 2023.1.2 'Annotate
                     from Database' based on nucleotide similarity"
                     /label="RNA-I"
     misc_feature    4516..4662
                     /note="LB; left border. Identical to sequence near
                     agrocinopine synthase on Agrobacterium tumefaciens strain
                     1D1460 plasmid pTi1D1460 (CP032929 nucleotides 161,573 -
                     161,719). "
                     /note="Derived using Geneious Prime 2023.1.2 'Annotate
                     from Database' based on nucleotide similarity"
                     /label="LB; left border"
     misc_feature    4585..4609
                     /note="T-DNA left border sequence (Thole et al., (2007)
                     Plant Physiol 145:1211-1219)"
                     /note="Derived using Geneious Prime 2023.1.2 'Annotate
                     from Database' based on nucleotide similarity"
                     /label="misc"
     promoter        4700..5443
                     /note="Double CaMV 35S"
                     /note="Derived using Geneious Prime 2023.1.2 'Annotate
                     from Database' based on nucleotide similarity"
                     /label="2x35S pro (Plant Parts Kit)"
     misc_feature    5476..5530
                     /note="TMV Omega; translational enhancer from the tobacco
                     mosaic virus 5'-leader sequence (Gallie et al., 1988)"
                     /note="Derived using Geneious Prime 2023.1.2 'Annotate
                     from Database' based on nucleotide similarity"
                     /label="TMV Omega (Plant parts kit)"
     sig_peptide     5538..5627
                     /peptide="MGFVLFSQLPSFLLVSTLLLFLVISHSCRA"
                     /note="Derived using Geneious Prime 2023.1.2 'Annotate
                     from Database' based on protein similarity"
                     /label="signal peptide"
     CDS             5538..5627
                     /codon_start=1
                     /transl_table=1
                     /note="Nicotiana tabacum PR1a signal peptide (AA 1 to 30)"
                     /note="Derived using Geneious Prime 2023.1.2 'Annotate
                     from Database' based on protein similarity"
                     /label="NtPR1a SP CDS"
     CDS             join(5628,5818..5822)
                     /label="linker CDS"
     intron          5629..5817
                     /Note="Portable intron (PIV2 aka IV2)"
                     /note="Derived using Geneious Prime 2023.1.2 'Annotate
                     from Database' based on nucleotide similarity"
                     /label="PIV2"
     CDS             <5823..>6125
                     /gene="pip1"
                     /product="phytophthora-inhibited protease 1"
                     /protein_id="ABG23376.1"
                     /db_xref="GI:108937128"
                     /note="Derived using Geneious Prime 2020.1.1 'Annotate
                     from Database' based on nucleotide similarity"
                     /label="Pip1 pro-domain fragment CDS"
     CDS             <6126..>6206
                     /gene="Rcr3"
                     /note="required for Cf-2-dependent disease resistance"
                     /product="cysteine protease"
                     /protein_id="AAM19207.1"
                     /db_xref="GI:20334373"
                     /note="Derived using Geneious Prime 2020.1.1 'Annotate
                     from Database' based on nucleotide similarity"
                     /label="Rcr3pim fragment 1 CDS"
     CDS             <6207..>6311
                     /gene="Rcr3"
                     /note="required for Cf-2-dependent disease resistance"
                     /product="cysteine protease"
                     /protein_id="AAM19207.1"
                     /db_xref="GI:20334373"
                     /note="Derived using Geneious Prime 2020.1.1 'Annotate
                     from Database' based on nucleotide similarity"
                     /label="Rcr3pim fragment 2 CDS"
     CDS             <6312..>6380
                     /gene="Rcr3"
                     /note="required for Cf-2-dependent disease resistance"
                     /product="cysteine protease"
                     /protein_id="AAM19207.1"
                     /db_xref="GI:20334373"
                     /note="Derived using Geneious Prime 2020.1.1 'Annotate
                     from Database' based on nucleotide similarity"
                     /label="Rcr3pim fragment 3 CDS"
     CDS             <6381..>6503
                     /gene="Rcr3"
                     /note="required for Cf-2-dependent disease resistance"
                     /product="cysteine protease"
                     /protein_id="AAM19207.1"
                     /db_xref="GI:20334373"
                     /note="Derived using Geneious Prime 2020.1.1 'Annotate
                     from Database' based on nucleotide similarity"
                     /label="Rcr3pim fragment 4 CDS"
     CDS             <6504..>6644
                     /gene="pip1"
                     /product="phytophthora-inhibited protease 1"
                     /protein_id="ABG23376.1"
                     /db_xref="GI:108937128"
                     /note="Derived using Geneious Prime 2020.1.1 'Annotate
                     from Database' based on nucleotide similarity"
                     /label="Pip1 fragment 5 CDS"
     CDS             <6645..6770
                     /gene="pip1"
                     /product="phytophthora-inhibited protease 1"
                     /protein_id="ABG23376.1"
                     /db_xref="GI:108937128"
                     /note="Derived using Geneious Prime 2020.1.1 'Annotate
                     from Database' based on nucleotide similarity"
                     /label="Pip1 fragment 6 CDS"
     terminator      6775..6978
                     /note="CaMV poly(A) signal; cauliflower mosaic virus
                     polyadenylation signal"
                     /note="Plant parts kit"
                     /note="Derived using Geneious Prime 2023.1.2 'Annotate
                     from Database' based on nucleotide similarity"
                     /label="35S terminator"
     misc_feature    complement(7024..7149)
                     /note="RB; Right border. Identical to sequence near
                     D-nopaline dehydrogenase on Agrobacterium tumefaciens
                     strain 1D1460 plasmid pTi1D1460. Partial RB overdrive
                     sequence (CP032929 nucleotides 186,435 - 186,560)."
                     /label="RB partial overdrive sequence"
     misc_feature    7042..7066
                     /note="T-DNA right border sequence (Thole et al., (2007)
                     Plant Physiol 145:1211-1219)"
                     /note="Derived using Geneious Prime 2023.1.2 'Annotate
                     from Database' based on nucleotide similarity"
                     /label="misc"
ORIGIN      
        1 cgtgcggctg catgaaatcc tggccggttt gtctgatgcc aagctggcgg cctggccggc
       61 cagcttggcc gctgaagaaa ccgagcgccg ccgtctaaaa aggtgatgtg tatttgagta
      121 aaacagcttg cgtcatgcgg tcgctgcgta tatgatgcga tgagtaaata aacaaatacg
      181 caaggggaac gcatgaaggt tatcgctgta cttaaccaga aaggcgggtc aggcaagacg
      241 accatcgcaa cccatctagc ccgcgccctg caactcgccg gggccgatgt tctgttagtc
      301 gattccgatc cccagggcag tgcccgcgat tgggcggccg tgcgggaaga tcaaccgcta
      361 accgttgtcg gcatcgaccg cccgacgatt gaccgcgacg tgaaggccat cggccggcgc
      421 gacttcgtag tgatcgacgg agcgccccag gcggcggact tggctgtgtc cgcgatcaag
      481 gcagccgact tcgtgctgat tccggtgcag ccaagccctt acgacatatg ggccaccgcc
      541 gacctggtgg agctggttaa gcagcgcatt gaggtcacgg atggaaggct acaagcggcc
      601 tttgtcgtgt cgcgggcgat caaaggcacg cgcatcggcg gtgaggttgc cgaggcgctg
      661 gccgggtacg agctgcccat tcttgagtcc cgtatcacgc agcgcgtgag ctacccaggc
      721 actgccgccg ccggcacaac cgttcttgaa tcagaacccg agggcgacgc tgcccgcgag
      781 gtccaggcgc tggccgctga aattaaatca aaactcattt gagttaatga ggtaaagaga
      841 aaatgagcaa aagcacaaac acgctaagtg ccggccgtcc gagcgcacgc agcagcaagg
      901 ctgcaacgtt ggccagcctg gcagacacgc cagccatgaa gcgggtcaac tttcagttgc
      961 cggcggagga tcacaccaag ctgaagatgt acgcggtacg ccaaggcaag accattaccg
     1021 agctgctatc tgaatacatc gcgcagctac cagagtaaat gagcaaatga ataaatgagt
     1081 agatgaattt tagcggctaa aggaggcggc atggaaaatc aagaacaacc aggcaccgac
     1141 gccgtggaat gccccatgtg tggaggaacg ggcggttggc caggcgtaag cggctgggtt
     1201 gtctgccggc cctgcaatgg cactggaacc cccaagcccg aggaatcggc gtgacggtcg
     1261 caaaccatcc ggcccggtac aaatcggcgc ggcgctgggt gatgacctgg tggagaagtt
     1321 gaaggccgcg caggccgccc agcggcaacg catcgaggca gaagcacgcc ccggtgaatc
     1381 gtggcaagcg gccgctgatc gaatccgcaa agaatcccgg caaccgccgg cagccggtgc
     1441 gccgtcgatt aggaagccgc ccaagggcga cgagcaacca gattttttcg ttccgatgct
     1501 ctatgacgtg ggcacccgcg atagtcgcag catcatggac gtggccgttt tccgtctgtc
     1561 gaagcgtgac cgacgagctg gcgaggtgat ccgctacgag cttccagacg ggcacgtaga
     1621 ggtttccgca gggccggccg gcatggccag tgtgtgggat tacgacctgg tactgatggc
     1681 ggtttcccat ctaaccgaat ccatgaaccg ataccgggaa gggaagggag acaagcccgg
     1741 ccgcgtgttc cgtccacacg ttgcggacgt actcaagttc tgccggcgag ccgatggcgg
     1801 aaagcagaaa gacgacctgg tagaaacctg cattcggtta aacaccacgc acgttgccat
     1861 gcagcgtacg aagaaggcca agaacggccg cctggtgacg gtatccgagg gtgaagcctt
     1921 gattagccgc tacaagatcg taaagagcga aaccgggcgg ccggagtaca tcgagatcga
     1981 gctagctgat tggatgtacc gcgagatcac agaaggcaag aacccggacg tgctgacggt
     2041 tcaccccgat tactttttga tcgatcccgg catcggccgt tttctctacc gcctggcacg
     2101 ccgcgccgca ggcaaggcag aagccagatg gttgttcaag acgatctacg aacgcagtgg
     2161 cagcgccgga gagttcaaga agttctgttt caccgtgcgc aagctgatcg ggtcaaatga
     2221 cctgccggag tacgatttga aggaggaggc ggggcaggct ggcccgatcc tagtcatgcg
     2281 ctaccgcaac ctgatcgagg gcgaagcatc cgccggttcc taatgtacgg agcagatgct
     2341 agggcaaatt gccctagcag gggaaaaagg tcgaaaaagc ttctttcctg tggatagcac
     2401 gtacattggg aacccaaagc cgtacattgg gaaccggaac ccgtacattg ggaacccaaa
     2461 gccgtacatt gggaaccggt cacacatgta agtgactgat ataaaagaga aaaaaggcga
     2521 tttttccgcc taaaactctt taaaacttat taaaactctt aaaacccgcc tggcctgtgc
     2581 ataactgtct ggccagcgca cagccgaaca gctgcaaaaa gcgcctaccc ttcggtcgct
     2641 gcgctcccta cgccccgccg cttcgcgtcg gcctatcgcg gccgctggcc gctcaaaaat
     2701 ggctggccta cggccaggca atctaccagg gcgcggacaa gccgcgccgt cgccactcga
     2761 ccgccggcgc ccacatcaag gctccgagtg cgcggaaccc ctatttgttt atttttctaa
     2821 atacattcaa atatgtatcc gctcatgaga caataaccct gataaatgct tcaataatat
     2881 tgaaaaagga agagtatggc taaaatgaga atatcaccgg aattgaaaaa actgatcgaa
     2941 aaataccgct gcgtaaaaga tacggaagga atgtctcctg ctaaggtata taagctggtg
     3001 ggagaaaatg aaaacctata tttaaaaatg acggacagcc ggtataaagg gaccacctat
     3061 gatgtggaac gggaaaagga catgatgcta tggctggaag gaaagctgcc tgttccaaag
     3121 gtcctgcact ttgaacggca tgatggctgg agcaatctgc tcatgagtga ggccgatggc
     3181 gtcctttgct cggaagagta tgaagatgaa caaagccctg aaaagattat cgagctgtat
     3241 gcggagtgca tcaggctctt tcactccatc gacatatcgg attgtcccta tacgaatagc
     3301 ttagacagcc gcttagccga attggattac ttactgaata acgatctggc cgatgtggat
     3361 tgcgaaaact gggaagagga cactccattt aaagatccgc gcgagctgta tgatttttta
     3421 aagacggaaa agcccgaaga ggaacttgtc ttttcccacg gcgacctggg agacagcaac
     3481 atctttgtga aagatggcaa agtaagtggc tttattgatc ttgggagaag cggcagggcg
     3541 gacaagtggt atgacattgc cttctgcgtc cggtcgctca gggaggatat cggggaagaa
     3601 cagtatgtcg agctattttt tgacttactg gggatcaagc ctgattggga gaaaataaaa
     3661 tattatattt tactggatga attgttttag ctgtcagacc aagtttactc atatatactt
     3721 tagattgatt taaaacttca tttttaattt aaaaggatct aggtgaagat cctttttgat
     3781 aatctcatga ccaaaatccc ttaacgtgag ttttcgttcc actgagcgtc agaccccgta
     3841 gaaaagatca aaggatcttc ttgagatcct ttttttctgc gcgtaatctg ctgcttgcaa
     3901 acaaaaaaac caccgctacc agcggtggtt tgtttgccgg atcaagagct accaactctt
     3961 tttccgaagg taactggctt cagcagagcg cagataccaa atactgttct tctagtgtag
     4021 ccgtagttag gccaccactt caagaactct gtagcaccgc ctacatacct cgctctgcta
     4081 atcctgttac cagtggctgc tgccagtggc gataagtcgt gtcttaccgg gttggactca
     4141 agacgatagt taccggataa ggcgcagcgg tcgggctgaa cggggggttc gtgcacacag
     4201 cccagcttgg agcgaacgac ctacaccgaa ctgagatacc tacagcgtga gctatgagaa
     4261 agcgccacgc ttcccgaagg gagaaaggcg gacaggtatc cggtaagcgg cagggtcgga
     4321 acaggagagc gcacgaggga gcttccaggg ggaaacgcct ggtatcttta tagtcctgtc
     4381 gggtttcgcc acctctgact tgagcgtcga tttttgtgat gctcgtcagg ggggcggagc
     4441 ctatggaaaa acgccagcaa cgcggccttt ttacggttcc tgctcggatc tgttggaccg
     4501 gacagtagtc atggttgatg ggctgcctgt atcgagtggt gattttgtgc cgagctgccg
     4561 gtcggggagc tgttggctgg ctggtggcag gatatattgt ggtgtaaaca aattgacgct
     4621 tagacaactt aataacacat tgcggacgtt tttaatgtac tggggttgaa cactctgtgc
     4681 cgaattcgga tccggaggtc aacatggtgg agcacgacac tctggtctac tccaaaaatg
     4741 tcaaagatac agtctcagaa gatcaaaggg ctattgagac ttttcaacaa aggataattt
     4801 cgggaaacct cctcggattc cattgcccag ctatctgtca cttcatcgaa aggacagtag
     4861 aaaaggaagg tggctcctac aaatgccatc attgcgataa aggaaaggct atcattcaag
     4921 atctctctgc cgacagtggt cccaaagatg gacccccacc cacgaggagc atcgtggaaa
     4981 aagaagaggt tccaaccacg tctacaaagc aagtggattg atgtgataac atggtggagc
     5041 acgacactct ggtctactcc aaaaatgtca aagatacagt ctcagaagat caaagggcta
     5101 ttgagacttt tcaacaaagg ataatttcgg gaaacctcct cggattccat tgcccagcta
     5161 tctgtcactt catcgaaagg acagtagaaa aggaaggtgg ctcctacaaa tgccatcatt
     5221 gcgataaagg aaaggctatc attcaagatc tctctgccga cagtggtccc aaagatggac
     5281 ccccacccac gaggagcatc gtggaaaaag aagaggttcc aaccacgtct acaaagcaag
     5341 tggattgatg tgacatctcc actgacgtaa gggatgacgc acaatcccac tatccttcgc
     5401 aagacccttc ctctatataa ggaagttcat ttcatttgga gaggacacgc tcgagtataa
     5461 gagctcattt ttacaacaat taccaacaac aacaaacaac aaacaacatt acaattacat
     5521 ttacaattat cgatacaatg ggatttgttc tcttttcaca attgccttca tttcttcttg
     5581 tctctacact tctcttattc ctagtaatat cccactcttg ccgtgcaggt aagtttctgc
     5641 ttctaccttt gatatatata taataattat cattaattag tagtaatata atatttcaaa
     5701 tatttttttc aaaataaaag aatgtagtat atagcaattg cttttctgta gtttataagt
     5761 gtgtatattt taatttataa cttttctaat atatgaccaa aatttgttga tgtgcaggag
     5821 gtcgcaactt aaaagaatta tccatgcttg aaaggcatga aaattggatg gttcatcatg
     5881 gacgtgtata caaagatgat atagaaaaag aacaccgctt caagacattc aaggaaaacg
     5941 ttgagttcat cgaatctttc aacaagaacg gaactcaacg ttataagcta gccgtcaata
     6001 aatatgctga tctgaccact gaggaattca caacatcatt tatggggctc gacacttcat
     6061 tactatccca gcaagaatca acagctacaa caacgtcctt taaatatgat agtgtgactg
     6121 aagtgccgtc taacttggac tggagagagt ctggggctgt cactcaagtg aaacatcaag
     6181 gtcgatgtgg atgttgctgg gcgttttctg cagttggatc actagaagga gcctacaaaa
     6241 ttgcaacagg caacttgatg gaattctctg aacaggaact tctcgattgc accaccaaca
     6301 attatggctg caacggaggt ttaatgacga atgcattcga ttttatcata gaaaatggtg
     6361 gaatttcaag ggaatcagac tatgaatacc taggtgaaca gtacacatgc agaagccgag
     6421 agaaaacagc agcagtgcaa ataagtagtt ataaagtcgt gcctgaaggt gaaacatcac
     6481 tattacaagc cgtaactaaa cagcctattt ctgttggtat tgcggctaac gatgagtttc
     6541 atatgtacgg aagtggaata tatgatggaa gttgtaattc tagactgaat catgcagtga
     6601 cagttatagg ttatgggaca agtgaagaag atggtacaaa atattggata gtgaagaatt
     6661 catgggggag tgattggggt gaggaaggat atatgagaat tgctagagat gttggagttg
     6721 atggtggcca ttgtggcatt gcaaaggttg cgtcgttccc tactgcttga gcttctctag
     6781 ctagagtcga tcgacaagct cgagtttctc cataataatg tgtgagtagt tcccagataa
     6841 gggaattagg gttcctatag ggtttcgctc atgtgttgag catataagaa acccttagta
     6901 tgtatttgta tttgtaaaat acttctatca ataaaatttc taattcctaa aaccaaaatc
     6961 cagtactaaa atccagatcg ctgcaagagg atgcacatgt gaccgaggga cacgaagtga
     7021 tccgtttaaa ctatcagtgt ttgacaggat atattggcgg gtaaacctaa gagaaaagag
     7081 cgtttattag aataatcgga tatttaaaag ggcgtgaaaa ggtttatccg ttcgtccatt
     7141 tgtatgtgcc agc
//
