# Supplementary material for: Bioengineering secreted proteases converts divergent Rcr3 orthologs and paralogs into extracellular immune co-receptors
Source: bioRxiv preprint, doi:10.1101/2024.02.14.580413, version 2 (2024-05-23)
Supplement: Dataset S2 [file 580413_file07.zip › S2_Dataset/pJK235-111.gb]

LOCUS       pJK235-111              8835 bp    DNA     circular UNA 29-JAN-2024
DEFINITION  pL2M-P19//2x35S::NtPR1a-P0P1P2R3P45R5P6i36.
ACCESSION   urn.local...2d0p-ecqffzp
VERSION     urn.local...2d0p-ecqffzp
KEYWORDS    .
SOURCE      
  ORGANISM  .
FEATURES             Location/Qualifiers
     misc_feature    1..2785
                     /note="pVS1ori short"
                     /note="Derived using Geneious Prime 2023.1.2 'Annotate
                     from Database' based on nucleotide similarity"
                     /label="pVS1ori short"
     CDS             193..822
                     /note="StaA; similar to IncC2"
                     /codon_start=1
                     /transl_table=11
                     /product="pVS1 partitioning protein"
                     /protein_id="AAD19678.1"
                     /db_xref="GI:4378781"
                     /note="Derived using Geneious Prime 2023.1.2 'Annotate
                     from Database' based on protein similarity"
                     /label="pVS1 partitioning protein CDS"
     CDS             843..1058
                     /note="ORF3; not required for stable maintenance"
                     /codon_start=1
                     /transl_table=11
                     /product="hypothetical protein"
                     /protein_id="AAD19679.1"
                     /db_xref="GI:4378782"
                     /note="Derived using Geneious Prime 2023.1.2 'Annotate
                     from Database' based on protein similarity"
                     /label="hypothetical protein CDS"
     misc_feature    1089..1101
                     /name="KorB box"
                     /note="KorB box"
                     /note="Derived using Geneious Prime 2023.1.2 'Annotate
                     from Database' based on nucleotide similarity"
                     /label="KorB box"
     CDS             1217..2323
                     /note="RepA"
                     /transl_table=11
                     /product="pVS1 replication protein"
                     /protein_id="AAD19680.1"
                     /db_xref="GI:4378783"
                     /note="Derived using Geneious Prime 2023.1.2 'Annotate
                     from Database' based on protein similarity"
                     /label="pVS1 replication protein CDS"
     rep_origin      2389..2583
                     /note="pVS1 origin of replication"
                     /note="Derived using Geneious Prime 2023.1.2 'Annotate
                     from Database' based on nucleotide similarity"
                     /label="pVS1 origin of replication rep origin"
     misc_feature    2389..2396
                     /note="DnaA box"
                     /note="Derived using Geneious Prime 2023.1.2 'Annotate
                     from Database' based on nucleotide similarity"
                     /label="DnaA box"
     repeat_region   2400..2483
                     /note="21 bp repeats"
                     /rpt_type="direct"
                     /note="Derived using Geneious Prime 2023.1.2 'Annotate
                     from Database' based on nucleotide similarity"
                     /label="21 bp repeats repeat region"
     misc_feature    2484..2575
                     /note="AT-rich region"
                     /note="Derived using Geneious Prime 2023.1.2 'Annotate
                     from Database' based on nucleotide similarity"
                     /label="AT-rich region"
     misc_feature    2576..2583
                     /note="DnaA box"
                     /note="Derived using Geneious Prime 2023.1.2 'Annotate
                     from Database' based on nucleotide similarity"
                     /label="DnaA box"
     promoter        2791..2895
                     /gene="bla"
                     /note="AmpR promoter"
                     /note="Derived using Geneious Prime 2023.1.2 'Annotate
                     from Database' based on nucleotide similarity"
                     /label="bla promoter"
     CDS             2896..3690
                     /gene="aphA"
                     /function="kanamycin resistance"
                     /codon_start=1
                     /transl_table=11
                     /product="aminoglycoside 3'-phosphotransferase"
                     /protein_id="ADZ30886.1"
                     /db_xref="GI:325559604"
                     /note="Derived using Geneious Prime 2023.1.2 'Annotate
                     from Database' based on protein similarity"
                     /label="aphA CDS"
     terminator      3691..3838
                     /Note="Beta-lactamase TEM terminator"
                     /note="Derived using Geneious Prime 2023.1.2 'Annotate
                     from Database' based on nucleotide similarity"
                     /label="bla terminator"
     terminator      complement(3840..3878)
                     /name="Tndr"
                     /note="rho independent terminator"
                     /note="Derived using Geneious Prime 2023.1.2 'Annotate
                     from Database' based on nucleotide similarity"
                     /label="Tndr"
     rep_origin      3881..4449
                     /direction="RIGHT"
                     /note="high-copy-number ColE1/pMB1/pBR322/pUC origin of 
                     replication; ori"
                     /note="Derived using Geneious Prime 2023.1.2 'Annotate
                     from Database' based on nucleotide similarity"
                     /label="ori rep origin"
     misc_RNA        3897..4449
                     /name="RNA-II"
                     /note="Derived using Geneious Prime 2023.1.2 'Annotate
                     from Database' based on nucleotide similarity"
                     /label="RNA-II"
     terminator      complement(3898..3931)
                     /name="Tndr"
                     /note="rho independent terminator"
                     /note="Derived using Geneious Prime 2023.1.2 'Annotate
                     from Database' based on nucleotide similarity"
                     /label="Tndr"
     misc_RNA        complement(3900..4007)
                     /name="RNA-I"
                     /note="Derived using Geneious Prime 2023.1.2 'Annotate
                     from Database' based on nucleotide similarity"
                     /label="RNA-I"
     misc_feature    4516..4662
                     /note="LB; left border. Identical to sequence near
                     agrocinopine synthase on Agrobacterium tumefaciens strain
                     1D1460 plasmid pTi1D1460 (CP032929 nucleotides 161,573 -
                     161,719). "
                     /note="Derived using Geneious Prime 2023.1.2 'Annotate
                     from Database' based on nucleotide similarity"
                     /label="LB; left border"
     misc_feature    4585..4609
                     /note="T-DNA left border sequence (Thole et al., (2007)
                     Plant Physiol 145:1211-1219)"
                     /note="Derived using Geneious Prime 2023.1.2 'Annotate
                     from Database' based on nucleotide similarity"
                     /label="misc"
     terminator      complement(4701..5408)
                     /note="OCS terminator"
                     /note="octopine synthase terminator"
                     /note="Derived using Geneious Prime 2023.1.2 'Annotate
                     from Database' based on nucleotide similarity"
                     /label="OCS terminator"
     CDS             complement(5416..5934)
                     /gene="p19"
                     /note="Tombusvirus RNA silencing suppressor 19 kDa
                     protein; similar to CAC01277.1; characterized in PubMed ID
                     18944038"
                     /codon_start=1
                     /transl_table=11
                     /product="RNA silencing suppressor 19 kDa protein"
                     /protein_id="AIN46664.1"
                     /db_xref="GI:684152027"
                     /note="Derived using Geneious Prime 2023.1.2 'Annotate
                     from Database' based on protein similarity"
                     /label="p19 CDS"
     promoter        complement(5939..6319)
                     /note="mas1'-2' mannopine synthase promoter; mas2' drives
                     MCS2 ORF; mas1' truncated by 96 nt; enhancer elements,
                     TATA box, and start codon missing"
                     /note="Derived using Geneious Prime 2023.1.2 'Annotate
                     from Database' based on nucleotide similarity"
                     /label="truncated MAS promoter"
     promoter        6359..7102
                     /note="Double CaMV 35S"
                     /note="Derived using Geneious Prime 2023.1.2 'Annotate
                     from Database' based on nucleotide similarity"
                     /label="2x35S pro (Plant Parts Kit)"
     misc_feature    7135..7189
                     /note="TMV Omega; translational enhancer from the tobacco
                     mosaic virus 5'-leader sequence (Gallie et al., 1988)"
                     /note="Derived using Geneious Prime 2023.1.2 'Annotate
                     from Database' based on nucleotide similarity"
                     /label="TMV Omega (Plant parts kit)"
     sig_peptide     7197..7286
                     /peptide="MGFVLFSQLPSFLLVSTLLLFLVISHSCRA"
                     /note="Derived using Geneious Prime 2023.1.2 'Annotate
                     from Database' based on protein similarity"
                     /label="signal peptide"
     CDS             7197..7286
                     /codon_start=1
                     /transl_table=1
                     /note="Nicotiana tabacum PR1a signal peptide (AA 1 to 30)"
                     /note="Derived using Geneious Prime 2023.1.2 'Annotate
                     from Database' based on protein similarity"
                     /label="NtPR1a SP CDS"
     CDS             join(7287,7477..>7481)
                     /label="GlyGly-Linker"
     intron          7288..7476
                     /Note="Portable intron (PIV2 aka IV2)"
                     /note="Derived using Geneious Prime 2023.1.2 'Annotate
                     from Database' based on nucleotide similarity"
                     /label="PIV2"
     cds             <7482..>7784
                     /label="PIP1 #0"
     cds             <7785..>7868
                     /label="PIP1 #1"
     cds             <7869..>7967
                     /label="PIP1 #2"
     cds             <7968..>8039
                     /label="RCR3 #3"
     cds             <8040..>8159
                     /label="PIP1 #4"
     cds             <8160..>8297
                     /label="RCR3 #5"
     CDS             <8298..8423
                     /label="PIP1 #6"
     mutation        8301..8303
                     /created_by="Jiorgos Kourelis"
                     /modified_by="Jiorgos Kourelis"
                     /label="I"
     mutation        8337..8339
                     /created_by="Jiorgos Kourelis"
                     /modified_by="Jiorgos Kourelis"
                     /label="E"
     mutation        8373..8375
                     /created_by="Jiorgos Kourelis"
                     /label="D"
     mutation        8376..8378
                     /created_by="Jiorgos Kourelis"
                     /label="G"
     mutation        8382..8384
                     /created_by="Jiorgos Kourelis"
                     /label="H"
     mutation        8388..8390
                     /created_by="Jiorgos Kourelis"
                     /label="G"
     mutation        8400..8402
                     /created_by="Jiorgos Kourelis"
                     /label="V"
     mutation        8403..8405
                     /created_by="Jiorgos Kourelis"
                     /label="A"
     mutation        8409..8411
                     /created_by="Jiorgos Kourelis"
                     /label="F"
     terminator      8428..8631
                     /note="CaMV poly(A) signal; cauliflower mosaic virus
                     polyadenylation signal"
                     /note="Plant parts kit"
                     /note="Derived using Geneious Prime 2023.1.2 'Annotate
                     from Database' based on nucleotide similarity"
                     /label="35S terminator"
     misc_feature    complement(8677..8831)
                     /note="RB; Right border. Identical to sequence near
                     D-nopaline dehydrogenase on Agrobacterium tumefaciens
                     strain 1D1460 plasmid pTi1D1460 (CP032929 nucleotides
                     186,435 - 186,589). "
                     /note="Derived using Geneious Prime 2023.1.2 'Annotate
                     from Database' based on nucleotide similarity"
                     /label="RB"
     misc_feature    8695..8719
                     /note="T-DNA right border sequence (Thole et al., (2007)
                     Plant Physiol 145:1211-1219)"
                     /note="Derived using Geneious Prime 2023.1.2 'Annotate
                     from Database' based on nucleotide similarity"
                     /label="misc"
ORIGIN      
        1 cgtgcggctg catgaaatcc tggccggttt gtctgatgcc aagctggcgg cctggccggc
       61 cagcttggcc gctgaagaaa ccgagcgccg ccgtctaaaa aggtgatgtg tatttgagta
      121 aaacagcttg cgtcatgcgg tcgctgcgta tatgatgcga tgagtaaata aacaaatacg
      181 caaggggaac gcatgaaggt tatcgctgta cttaaccaga aaggcgggtc aggcaagacg
      241 accatcgcaa cccatctagc ccgcgccctg caactcgccg gggccgatgt tctgttagtc
      301 gattccgatc cccagggcag tgcccgcgat tgggcggccg tgcgggaaga tcaaccgcta
      361 accgttgtcg gcatcgaccg cccgacgatt gaccgcgacg tgaaggccat cggccggcgc
      421 gacttcgtag tgatcgacgg agcgccccag gcggcggact tggctgtgtc cgcgatcaag
      481 gcagccgact tcgtgctgat tccggtgcag ccaagccctt acgacatatg ggccaccgcc
      541 gacctggtgg agctggttaa gcagcgcatt gaggtcacgg atggaaggct acaagcggcc
      601 tttgtcgtgt cgcgggcgat caaaggcacg cgcatcggcg gtgaggttgc cgaggcgctg
      661 gccgggtacg agctgcccat tcttgagtcc cgtatcacgc agcgcgtgag ctacccaggc
      721 actgccgccg ccggcacaac cgttcttgaa tcagaacccg agggcgacgc tgcccgcgag
      781 gtccaggcgc tggccgctga aattaaatca aaactcattt gagttaatga ggtaaagaga
      841 aaatgagcaa aagcacaaac acgctaagtg ccggccgtcc gagcgcacgc agcagcaagg
      901 ctgcaacgtt ggccagcctg gcagacacgc cagccatgaa gcgggtcaac tttcagttgc
      961 cggcggagga tcacaccaag ctgaagatgt acgcggtacg ccaaggcaag accattaccg
     1021 agctgctatc tgaatacatc gcgcagctac cagagtaaat gagcaaatga ataaatgagt
     1081 agatgaattt tagcggctaa aggaggcggc atggaaaatc aagaacaacc aggcaccgac
     1141 gccgtggaat gccccatgtg tggaggaacg ggcggttggc caggcgtaag cggctgggtt
     1201 gtctgccggc cctgcaatgg cactggaacc cccaagcccg aggaatcggc gtgacggtcg
     1261 caaaccatcc ggcccggtac aaatcggcgc ggcgctgggt gatgacctgg tggagaagtt
     1321 gaaggccgcg caggccgccc agcggcaacg catcgaggca gaagcacgcc ccggtgaatc
     1381 gtggcaagcg gccgctgatc gaatccgcaa agaatcccgg caaccgccgg cagccggtgc
     1441 gccgtcgatt aggaagccgc ccaagggcga cgagcaacca gattttttcg ttccgatgct
     1501 ctatgacgtg ggcacccgcg atagtcgcag catcatggac gtggccgttt tccgtctgtc
     1561 gaagcgtgac cgacgagctg gcgaggtgat ccgctacgag cttccagacg ggcacgtaga
     1621 ggtttccgca gggccggccg gcatggccag tgtgtgggat tacgacctgg tactgatggc
     1681 ggtttcccat ctaaccgaat ccatgaaccg ataccgggaa gggaagggag acaagcccgg
     1741 ccgcgtgttc cgtccacacg ttgcggacgt actcaagttc tgccggcgag ccgatggcgg
     1801 aaagcagaaa gacgacctgg tagaaacctg cattcggtta aacaccacgc acgttgccat
     1861 gcagcgtacg aagaaggcca agaacggccg cctggtgacg gtatccgagg gtgaagcctt
     1921 gattagccgc tacaagatcg taaagagcga aaccgggcgg ccggagtaca tcgagatcga
     1981 gctagctgat tggatgtacc gcgagatcac agaaggcaag aacccggacg tgctgacggt
     2041 tcaccccgat tactttttga tcgatcccgg catcggccgt tttctctacc gcctggcacg
     2101 ccgcgccgca ggcaaggcag aagccagatg gttgttcaag acgatctacg aacgcagtgg
     2161 cagcgccgga gagttcaaga agttctgttt caccgtgcgc aagctgatcg ggtcaaatga
     2221 cctgccggag tacgatttga aggaggaggc ggggcaggct ggcccgatcc tagtcatgcg
     2281 ctaccgcaac ctgatcgagg gcgaagcatc cgccggttcc taatgtacgg agcagatgct
     2341 agggcaaatt gccctagcag gggaaaaagg tcgaaaaagc ttctttcctg tggatagcac
     2401 gtacattggg aacccaaagc cgtacattgg gaaccggaac ccgtacattg ggaacccaaa
     2461 gccgtacatt gggaaccggt cacacatgta agtgactgat ataaaagaga aaaaaggcga
     2521 tttttccgcc taaaactctt taaaacttat taaaactctt aaaacccgcc tggcctgtgc
     2581 ataactgtct ggccagcgca cagccgaaca gctgcaaaaa gcgcctaccc ttcggtcgct
     2641 gcgctcccta cgccccgccg cttcgcgtcg gcctatcgcg gccgctggcc gctcaaaaat
     2701 ggctggccta cggccaggca atctaccagg gcgcggacaa gccgcgccgt cgccactcga
     2761 ccgccggcgc ccacatcaag gctccgagtg cgcggaaccc ctatttgttt atttttctaa
     2821 atacattcaa atatgtatcc gctcatgaga caataaccct gataaatgct tcaataatat
     2881 tgaaaaagga agagtatggc taaaatgaga atatcaccgg aattgaaaaa actgatcgaa
     2941 aaataccgct gcgtaaaaga tacggaagga atgtctcctg ctaaggtata taagctggtg
     3001 ggagaaaatg aaaacctata tttaaaaatg acggacagcc ggtataaagg gaccacctat
     3061 gatgtggaac gggaaaagga catgatgcta tggctggaag gaaagctgcc tgttccaaag
     3121 gtcctgcact ttgaacggca tgatggctgg agcaatctgc tcatgagtga ggccgatggc
     3181 gtcctttgct cggaagagta tgaagatgaa caaagccctg aaaagattat cgagctgtat
     3241 gcggagtgca tcaggctctt tcactccatc gacatatcgg attgtcccta tacgaatagc
     3301 ttagacagcc gcttagccga attggattac ttactgaata acgatctggc cgatgtggat
     3361 tgcgaaaact gggaagagga cactccattt aaagatccgc gcgagctgta tgatttttta
     3421 aagacggaaa agcccgaaga ggaacttgtc ttttcccacg gcgacctggg agacagcaac
     3481 atctttgtga aagatggcaa agtaagtggc tttattgatc ttgggagaag cggcagggcg
     3541 gacaagtggt atgacattgc cttctgcgtc cggtcgctca gggaggatat cggggaagaa
     3601 cagtatgtcg agctattttt tgacttactg gggatcaagc ctgattggga gaaaataaaa
     3661 tattatattt tactggatga attgttttag ctgtcagacc aagtttactc atatatactt
     3721 tagattgatt taaaacttca tttttaattt aaaaggatct aggtgaagat cctttttgat
     3781 aatctcatga ccaaaatccc ttaacgtgag ttttcgttcc actgagcgtc agaccccgta
     3841 gaaaagatca aaggatcttc ttgagatcct ttttttctgc gcgtaatctg ctgcttgcaa
     3901 acaaaaaaac caccgctacc agcggtggtt tgtttgccgg atcaagagct accaactctt
     3961 tttccgaagg taactggctt cagcagagcg cagataccaa atactgttct tctagtgtag
     4021 ccgtagttag gccaccactt caagaactct gtagcaccgc ctacatacct cgctctgcta
     4081 atcctgttac cagtggctgc tgccagtggc gataagtcgt gtcttaccgg gttggactca
     4141 agacgatagt taccggataa ggcgcagcgg tcgggctgaa cggggggttc gtgcacacag
     4201 cccagcttgg agcgaacgac ctacaccgaa ctgagatacc tacagcgtga gctatgagaa
     4261 agcgccacgc ttcccgaagg gagaaaggcg gacaggtatc cggtaagcgg cagggtcgga
     4321 acaggagagc gcacgaggga gcttccaggg ggaaacgcct ggtatcttta tagtcctgtc
     4381 gggtttcgcc acctctgact tgagcgtcga tttttgtgat gctcgtcagg ggggcggagc
     4441 ctatggaaaa acgccagcaa cgcggccttt ttacggttcc tgctcggatc tgttggaccg
     4501 gacagtagtc atggttgatg ggctgcctgt atcgagtggt gattttgtgc cgagctgccg
     4561 gtcggggagc tgttggctgg ctggtggcag gatatattgt ggtgtaaaca aattgacgct
     4621 tagacaactt aataacacat tgcggacgtt tttaatgtac tggggttgaa cactctgtgc
     4681 cgaattcgga tccagcggtc ctgctgagcc tcgacatgtt gtcgcaaaat tcgccctgga
     4741 cccgcccaac gatttgtcgt cactgtcaag gtttgacctg cacttcattt ggggcccaca
     4801 tacaccaaaa aaatgctgca taattctcgg ggcagcaagt cggttacccg gccgccgtgc
     4861 tggaccgggt tgaatggtgc ccgtaacttt cggtagagcg gacggccaat actcaacttc
     4921 aaggaatctc acccatgcgc gccggcgggg aaccggagtt cccttcagtg agcgttatta
     4981 gttcgccgct cggtgtgtcg tagatactag cccctggggc acttttgaaa tttgaataag
     5041 atttatgtaa tcagtctttt aggtttgacc ggttctgccg ctttttttaa aattggattt
     5101 gtaataataa aacgcaattg tttgttattg tggcgctcta tcatagatgt cgctataaac
     5161 ctattcagca caatatattg ttttcatttt aatattgtac atataagtag tagggtacaa
     5221 tcagtaaatt gaacggagaa tattattcat aaaaatacga tagtaacggg tgatatattc
     5281 attagaatga accgaaaccg gcggtaagga tctgagctac acatgctcag gttttttaca
     5341 acgtgcacaa cagaattgaa agcaaatatc atgcgatcat aggcttctcg catatctcat
     5401 taaagcagga caagcttact cgctttcttt ttcgaaagtt tgagtacctt cagggcatcc
     5461 tcttgataca ttactttcca cttcgattgg ggcaagctgt agcagttctt gcttagaccg
     5521 aattgccatc tcacagagat gctgaagagt tcgcgaccct ccagaaacgg tgatactaac
     5581 tcctcgaaac cgaatactat aggtacatcc gatctggtcg aaaccgaaaa atcgagatgc
     5641 tgcatagtta accgaatctc ccgtccaaga tccaaggact ctgtgcagtg aagcttccgt
     5701 cctgtcgtat ctgagatatc tcttaaatac aactttcccg aaaccccagc tttccttgaa
     5761 accaagggga ttatcttgat tcgaattcgt ctcatcgtta tgtagccgcc actcagtcca
     5821 actcggactt tcgtcaggaa gtttgaaggg agaagtggta cctcctgatc ctccatccca
     5881 acgttcactg ttagcttgtt ccctagcgtc gtttccttgt atagctcgtt ccatcattcg
     5941 atttggtgta tcgagattgg ttatgaaatt cagatgctag tgtaatgtat tggtaatttg
     6001 ggaagatata ataggaagca aggctattta tccatttctg aaaaggcgaa atggcgtcac
     6061 cgcgagcgtc acgcgcattc cgttcttgct gtaaagcgtt gtttggtaca cttttgacta
     6121 gcgaggcttg gcgtgtcagc gtatctattc aaaagtcgtt aatggctgcg gatcaagaaa
     6181 aagttggaat agaaacagaa tacccgcgaa attcaggccc ggttgccatg tcctacacgc
     6241 cgaaataaac gaccaaatta gtagaaaaat aaaaactgac taggatactt acgtcacgtc
     6301 ttgcgcactg atttgaaaaa tctcaatata aactccgcaa gaattcaagc ttggaggtca
     6361 acatggtgga gcacgacact ctggtctact ccaaaaatgt caaagataca gtctcagaag
     6421 atcaaagggc tattgagact tttcaacaaa ggataatttc gggaaacctc ctcggattcc
     6481 attgcccagc tatctgtcac ttcatcgaaa ggacagtaga aaaggaaggt ggctcctaca
     6541 aatgccatca ttgcgataaa ggaaaggcta tcattcaaga tctctctgcc gacagtggtc
     6601 ccaaagatgg acccccaccc acgaggagca tcgtggaaaa agaagaggtt ccaaccacgt
     6661 ctacaaagca agtggattga tgtgataaca tggtggagca cgacactctg gtctactcca
     6721 aaaatgtcaa agatacagtc tcagaagatc aaagggctat tgagactttt caacaaagga
     6781 taatttcggg aaacctcctc ggattccatt gcccagctat ctgtcacttc atcgaaagga
     6841 cagtagaaaa ggaaggtggc tcctacaaat gccatcattg cgataaagga aaggctatca
     6901 ttcaagatct ctctgccgac agtggtccca aagatggacc cccacccacg aggagcatcg
     6961 tggaaaaaga agaggttcca accacgtcta caaagcaagt ggattgatgt gacatctcca
     7021 ctgacgtaag ggatgacgca caatcccact atccttcgca agacccttcc tctatataag
     7081 gaagttcatt tcatttggag aggacacgct cgagtataag agctcatttt tacaacaatt
     7141 accaacaaca acaaacaaca aacaacatta caattacatt tacaattatc gatacaatgg
     7201 gatttgttct cttttcacaa ttgccttcat ttcttcttgt ctctacactt ctcttattcc
     7261 tagtaatatc ccactcttgc cgtgcaggta agtttctgct tctacctttg atatatatat
     7321 aataattatc attaattagt agtaatataa tatttcaaat atttttttca aaataaaaga
     7381 atgtagtata tagcaattgc ttttctgtag tttataagtg tgtatatttt aatttataac
     7441 ttttctaata tatgaccaaa atttgttgat gtgcaggagg tcgcaactta aaagaattat
     7501 ccatgcttga aaggcatgaa aattggatgg ttcatcatgg acgtgtatac aaagatgata
     7561 tagaaaaaga acaccgcttc aagacattca aggaaaacgt tgagttcatc gaatctttca
     7621 acaagaacgg aactcaacgt tataagctag ccgtcaataa atatgctgat ctgaccactg
     7681 aggaattcac aacatcattt atggggctcg acacttcatt actatcccag caagaatcaa
     7741 cagctacaac aacgtccttt aaatatgata gtgtgactga agtgccgaat agcatggact
     7801 ggagaaagag agggagtgtc acaggagtca aggatcaagg tgtatgtgga tgttgttggg
     7861 cattttctgc ggccgcggct atagaaggag catatcaaat tgcaaacaac gaactaatct
     7921 ctctttcaga gcaacaacta ttggattgct ctacgcagaa caaaggctgc aacggaggtt
     7981 taatgacgaa tgcattcgat tttatcatag aaaatggtgg aatttcaagg gaatcagact
     8041 atccttatga agaagctcaa aatgtttgca agaccgaaca accagcagca gttactatca
     8101 atggctacga agtcgtacca tctgacgagt catcgttgtt gaaagctgta gtgaatcagc
     8161 cagtgtccat tggaatagct gctagccaag atttacagtt ttacgcggga ggaacttatg
     8221 acggaaactg tgccgatcaa attaaccatg ctgtaacagc gataggatat ggaactgatg
     8281 aggaaggtca gaaatattgg ttggtgaaga attcatgggg gagtgattgg ggtgagaatg
     8341 gatatatgag aattgctaga gatgttggag ttccttcagg tctttgtgat atcgcaaaga
     8401 tgtcatctta tccaactgct tgagcttctc tagctagagt cgatcgacaa gctcgagttt
     8461 ctccataata atgtgtgagt agttcccaga taagggaatt agggttccta tagggtttcg
     8521 ctcatgtgtt gagcatataa gaaaccctta gtatgtattt gtatttgtaa aatacttcta
     8581 tcaataaaat ttctaattcc taaaaccaaa atccagtact aaaatccaga tcgctactag
     8641 aggatgcaca tgtgaccgag ggacacgaag tgatccgttt aaactatcag tgtttgacag
     8701 gatatattgg cgggtaaacc taagagaaaa gagcgtttat tagaataatc ggatatttaa
     8761 aagggcgtga aaaggtttat ccgttcgtcc atttgtatgt gcatgccaac cacagggttc
     8821 ccctcgggag tcagc
//
