# Supplementary material for: Bioengineering secreted proteases converts divergent Rcr3 orthologs and paralogs into extracellular immune co-receptors
Source: bioRxiv preprint, doi:10.1101/2024.02.14.580413, version 2 (2024-05-23)
Supplement: Dataset S2 [file 580413_file07.zip › S2_Dataset/pJK100-030.gb]

LOCUS       pJK100-030              7156 bp    DNA     circular UNA 29-JAN-2024
DEFINITION  pL2M-2x35S::NtPR1a-P0P1R2R3R4P5R6.
ACCESSION   urn.local...2cs4-ecqffxy
VERSION     urn.local...2cs4-ecqffxy
KEYWORDS    .
SOURCE      
  ORGANISM  .
FEATURES             Location/Qualifiers
     misc_feature    1..2785
                     /note="pVS1ori short"
                     /note="Derived using Geneious Prime 2023.1.2 'Annotate
                     from Database' based on nucleotide similarity"
                     /label="pVS1ori short"
     CDS             193..822
                     /note="StaA; similar to IncC2"
                     /codon_start=1
                     /transl_table=11
                     /product="pVS1 partitioning protein"
                     /protein_id="AAD19678.1"
                     /db_xref="GI:4378781"
                     /note="Derived using Geneious Prime 2023.1.2 'Annotate
                     from Database' based on protein similarity"
                     /label="pVS1 partitioning protein CDS"
     CDS             843..1058
                     /note="ORF3; not required for stable maintenance"
                     /codon_start=1
                     /transl_table=11
                     /product="hypothetical protein"
                     /protein_id="AAD19679.1"
                     /db_xref="GI:4378782"
                     /note="Derived using Geneious Prime 2023.1.2 'Annotate
                     from Database' based on protein similarity"
                     /label="hypothetical protein CDS"
     misc_feature    1089..1101
                     /name="KorB box"
                     /note="KorB box"
                     /note="Derived using Geneious Prime 2023.1.2 'Annotate
                     from Database' based on nucleotide similarity"
                     /label="KorB box"
     CDS             1217..2323
                     /note="RepA"
                     /transl_table=11
                     /product="pVS1 replication protein"
                     /protein_id="AAD19680.1"
                     /db_xref="GI:4378783"
                     /note="Derived using Geneious Prime 2023.1.2 'Annotate
                     from Database' based on protein similarity"
                     /label="pVS1 replication protein CDS"
     rep_origin      2389..2583
                     /note="pVS1 origin of replication"
                     /note="Derived using Geneious Prime 2023.1.2 'Annotate
                     from Database' based on nucleotide similarity"
                     /label="pVS1 origin of replication rep origin"
     misc_feature    2389..2396
                     /note="DnaA box"
                     /note="Derived using Geneious Prime 2023.1.2 'Annotate
                     from Database' based on nucleotide similarity"
                     /label="DnaA box"
     repeat_region   2400..2483
                     /note="21 bp repeats"
                     /rpt_type="direct"
                     /note="Derived using Geneious Prime 2023.1.2 'Annotate
                     from Database' based on nucleotide similarity"
                     /label="21 bp repeats repeat region"
     misc_feature    2484..2575
                     /note="AT-rich region"
                     /note="Derived using Geneious Prime 2023.1.2 'Annotate
                     from Database' based on nucleotide similarity"
                     /label="AT-rich region"
     misc_feature    2576..2583
                     /note="DnaA box"
                     /note="Derived using Geneious Prime 2023.1.2 'Annotate
                     from Database' based on nucleotide similarity"
                     /label="DnaA box"
     promoter        2791..2895
                     /gene="bla"
                     /note="AmpR promoter"
                     /note="Derived using Geneious Prime 2023.1.2 'Annotate
                     from Database' based on nucleotide similarity"
                     /label="bla promoter"
     CDS             2896..3690
                     /gene="aphA"
                     /function="kanamycin resistance"
                     /codon_start=1
                     /transl_table=11
                     /product="aminoglycoside 3'-phosphotransferase"
                     /protein_id="ADZ30886.1"
                     /db_xref="GI:325559604"
                     /note="Derived using Geneious Prime 2023.1.2 'Annotate
                     from Database' based on protein similarity"
                     /label="aphA CDS"
     terminator      3691..3838
                     /Note="Beta-lactamase TEM terminator"
                     /note="Derived using Geneious Prime 2023.1.2 'Annotate
                     from Database' based on nucleotide similarity"
                     /label="bla terminator"
     terminator      complement(3840..3878)
                     /name="Tndr"
                     /note="rho independent terminator"
                     /note="Derived using Geneious Prime 2023.1.2 'Annotate
                     from Database' based on nucleotide similarity"
                     /label="Tndr"
     rep_origin      3881..4449
                     /direction="RIGHT"
                     /note="high-copy-number ColE1/pMB1/pBR322/pUC origin of 
                     replication; ori"
                     /note="Derived using Geneious Prime 2023.1.2 'Annotate
                     from Database' based on nucleotide similarity"
                     /label="ori rep origin"
     misc_RNA        3897..4449
                     /name="RNA-II"
                     /note="Derived using Geneious Prime 2023.1.2 'Annotate
                     from Database' based on nucleotide similarity"
                     /label="RNA-II"
     terminator      complement(3898..3931)
                     /name="Tndr"
                     /note="rho independent terminator"
                     /note="Derived using Geneious Prime 2023.1.2 'Annotate
                     from Database' based on nucleotide similarity"
                     /label="Tndr"
     misc_RNA        complement(3900..4007)
                     /name="RNA-I"
                     /note="Derived using Geneious Prime 2023.1.2 'Annotate
                     from Database' based on nucleotide similarity"
                     /label="RNA-I"
     misc_feature    4516..4662
                     /note="LB; left border. Identical to sequence near
                     agrocinopine synthase on Agrobacterium tumefaciens strain
                     1D1460 plasmid pTi1D1460 (CP032929 nucleotides 161,573 -
                     161,719). "
                     /note="Derived using Geneious Prime 2023.1.2 'Annotate
                     from Database' based on nucleotide similarity"
                     /label="LB; left border"
     misc_feature    4585..4609
                     /note="T-DNA left border sequence (Thole et al., (2007)
                     Plant Physiol 145:1211-1219)"
                     /note="Derived using Geneious Prime 2023.1.2 'Annotate
                     from Database' based on nucleotide similarity"
                     /label="misc"
     promoter        4700..5443
                     /note="Double CaMV 35S"
                     /note="Derived using Geneious Prime 2023.1.2 'Annotate
                     from Database' based on nucleotide similarity"
                     /label="2x35S pro (Plant Parts Kit)"
     misc_feature    5476..5530
                     /note="TMV Omega; translational enhancer from the tobacco
                     mosaic virus 5'-leader sequence (Gallie et al., 1988)"
                     /note="Derived using Geneious Prime 2023.1.2 'Annotate
                     from Database' based on nucleotide similarity"
                     /label="TMV Omega (Plant parts kit)"
     sig_peptide     5538..5627
                     /peptide="MGFVLFSQLPSFLLVSTLLLFLVISHSCRA"
                     /note="Derived using Geneious Prime 2023.1.2 'Annotate
                     from Database' based on protein similarity"
                     /label="signal peptide"
     CDS             5538..5627
                     /codon_start=1
                     /transl_table=1
                     /note="Nicotiana tabacum PR1a signal peptide (AA 1 to 30)"
                     /note="Derived using Geneious Prime 2023.1.2 'Annotate
                     from Database' based on protein similarity"
                     /label="NtPR1a SP CDS"
     CDS             join(5628,5818..5822)
                     /label="linker CDS"
     intron          5629..5817
                     /Note="Portable intron (PIV2 aka IV2)"
                     /note="Derived using Geneious Prime 2023.1.2 'Annotate
                     from Database' based on nucleotide similarity"
                     /label="PIV2"
     CDS             <5823..>6125
                     /gene="pip1"
                     /product="phytophthora-inhibited protease 1"
                     /protein_id="ABG23376.1"
                     /db_xref="GI:108937128"
                     /note="Derived using Geneious Prime 2020.1.1 'Annotate
                     from Database' based on nucleotide similarity"
                     /label="Pip1 pro-domain fragment CDS"
     CDS             <6126..>6206
                     /gene="pip1"
                     /product="phytophthora-inhibited protease 1"
                     /protein_id="ABG23376.1"
                     /db_xref="GI:108937128"
                     /note="Derived using Geneious Prime 2020.1.1 'Annotate
                     from Database' based on nucleotide similarity"
                     /label="Pip1 fragment 1 CDS"
     CDS             <6207..>6311
                     /gene="Rcr3"
                     /note="required for Cf-2-dependent disease resistance"
                     /product="cysteine protease"
                     /protein_id="AAM19207.1"
                     /db_xref="GI:20334373"
                     /note="Derived using Geneious Prime 2020.1.1 'Annotate
                     from Database' based on nucleotide similarity"
                     /label="Rcr3pim fragment 2 CDS"
     CDS             <6312..>6380
                     /gene="Rcr3"
                     /note="required for Cf-2-dependent disease resistance"
                     /product="cysteine protease"
                     /protein_id="AAM19207.1"
                     /db_xref="GI:20334373"
                     /note="Derived using Geneious Prime 2020.1.1 'Annotate
                     from Database' based on nucleotide similarity"
                     /label="Rcr3pim fragment 3 CDS"
     CDS             <6381..>6503
                     /gene="Rcr3"
                     /note="required for Cf-2-dependent disease resistance"
                     /product="cysteine protease"
                     /protein_id="AAM19207.1"
                     /db_xref="GI:20334373"
                     /note="Derived using Geneious Prime 2020.1.1 'Annotate
                     from Database' based on nucleotide similarity"
                     /label="Rcr3pim fragment 4 CDS"
     CDS             <6504..>6644
                     /gene="pip1"
                     /product="phytophthora-inhibited protease 1"
                     /protein_id="ABG23376.1"
                     /db_xref="GI:108937128"
                     /note="Derived using Geneious Prime 2020.1.1 'Annotate
                     from Database' based on nucleotide similarity"
                     /label="Pip1 fragment 5 CDS"
     CDS             <6645..6773
                     /gene="Rcr3"
                     /note="required for Cf-2-dependent disease resistance"
                     /product="cysteine protease"
                     /protein_id="AAM19207.1"
                     /db_xref="GI:20334373"
                     /note="Derived using Geneious Prime 2020.1.1 'Annotate
                     from Database' based on nucleotide similarity"
                     /label="Rcr3pim fragment 6 CDS"
     terminator      6778..6981
                     /note="CaMV poly(A) signal; cauliflower mosaic virus
                     polyadenylation signal"
                     /note="Plant parts kit"
                     /note="Derived using Geneious Prime 2023.1.2 'Annotate
                     from Database' based on nucleotide similarity"
                     /label="35S terminator"
     misc_feature    complement(7027..7152)
                     /note="RB; Right border. Identical to sequence near
                     D-nopaline dehydrogenase on Agrobacterium tumefaciens
                     strain 1D1460 plasmid pTi1D1460. Partial RB overdrive
                     sequence (CP032929 nucleotides 186,435 - 186,560)."
                     /label="RB partial overdrive sequence"
     misc_feature    7045..7069
                     /note="T-DNA right border sequence (Thole et al., (2007)
                     Plant Physiol 145:1211-1219)"
                     /note="Derived using Geneious Prime 2023.1.2 'Annotate
                     from Database' based on nucleotide similarity"
                     /label="misc"
ORIGIN      
        1 cgtgcggctg catgaaatcc tggccggttt gtctgatgcc aagctggcgg cctggccggc
       61 cagcttggcc gctgaagaaa ccgagcgccg ccgtctaaaa aggtgatgtg tatttgagta
      121 aaacagcttg cgtcatgcgg tcgctgcgta tatgatgcga tgagtaaata aacaaatacg
      181 caaggggaac gcatgaaggt tatcgctgta cttaaccaga aaggcgggtc aggcaagacg
      241 accatcgcaa cccatctagc ccgcgccctg caactcgccg gggccgatgt tctgttagtc
      301 gattccgatc cccagggcag tgcccgcgat tgggcggccg tgcgggaaga tcaaccgcta
      361 accgttgtcg gcatcgaccg cccgacgatt gaccgcgacg tgaaggccat cggccggcgc
      421 gacttcgtag tgatcgacgg agcgccccag gcggcggact tggctgtgtc cgcgatcaag
      481 gcagccgact tcgtgctgat tccggtgcag ccaagccctt acgacatatg ggccaccgcc
      541 gacctggtgg agctggttaa gcagcgcatt gaggtcacgg atggaaggct acaagcggcc
      601 tttgtcgtgt cgcgggcgat caaaggcacg cgcatcggcg gtgaggttgc cgaggcgctg
      661 gccgggtacg agctgcccat tcttgagtcc cgtatcacgc agcgcgtgag ctacccaggc
      721 actgccgccg ccggcacaac cgttcttgaa tcagaacccg agggcgacgc tgcccgcgag
      781 gtccaggcgc tggccgctga aattaaatca aaactcattt gagttaatga ggtaaagaga
      841 aaatgagcaa aagcacaaac acgctaagtg ccggccgtcc gagcgcacgc agcagcaagg
      901 ctgcaacgtt ggccagcctg gcagacacgc cagccatgaa gcgggtcaac tttcagttgc
      961 cggcggagga tcacaccaag ctgaagatgt acgcggtacg ccaaggcaag accattaccg
     1021 agctgctatc tgaatacatc gcgcagctac cagagtaaat gagcaaatga ataaatgagt
     1081 agatgaattt tagcggctaa aggaggcggc atggaaaatc aagaacaacc aggcaccgac
     1141 gccgtggaat gccccatgtg tggaggaacg ggcggttggc caggcgtaag cggctgggtt
     1201 gtctgccggc cctgcaatgg cactggaacc cccaagcccg aggaatcggc gtgacggtcg
     1261 caaaccatcc ggcccggtac aaatcggcgc ggcgctgggt gatgacctgg tggagaagtt
     1321 gaaggccgcg caggccgccc agcggcaacg catcgaggca gaagcacgcc ccggtgaatc
     1381 gtggcaagcg gccgctgatc gaatccgcaa agaatcccgg caaccgccgg cagccggtgc
     1441 gccgtcgatt aggaagccgc ccaagggcga cgagcaacca gattttttcg ttccgatgct
     1501 ctatgacgtg ggcacccgcg atagtcgcag catcatggac gtggccgttt tccgtctgtc
     1561 gaagcgtgac cgacgagctg gcgaggtgat ccgctacgag cttccagacg ggcacgtaga
     1621 ggtttccgca gggccggccg gcatggccag tgtgtgggat tacgacctgg tactgatggc
     1681 ggtttcccat ctaaccgaat ccatgaaccg ataccgggaa gggaagggag acaagcccgg
     1741 ccgcgtgttc cgtccacacg ttgcggacgt actcaagttc tgccggcgag ccgatggcgg
     1801 aaagcagaaa gacgacctgg tagaaacctg cattcggtta aacaccacgc acgttgccat
     1861 gcagcgtacg aagaaggcca agaacggccg cctggtgacg gtatccgagg gtgaagcctt
     1921 gattagccgc tacaagatcg taaagagcga aaccgggcgg ccggagtaca tcgagatcga
     1981 gctagctgat tggatgtacc gcgagatcac agaaggcaag aacccggacg tgctgacggt
     2041 tcaccccgat tactttttga tcgatcccgg catcggccgt tttctctacc gcctggcacg
     2101 ccgcgccgca ggcaaggcag aagccagatg gttgttcaag acgatctacg aacgcagtgg
     2161 cagcgccgga gagttcaaga agttctgttt caccgtgcgc aagctgatcg ggtcaaatga
     2221 cctgccggag tacgatttga aggaggaggc ggggcaggct ggcccgatcc tagtcatgcg
     2281 ctaccgcaac ctgatcgagg gcgaagcatc cgccggttcc taatgtacgg agcagatgct
     2341 agggcaaatt gccctagcag gggaaaaagg tcgaaaaagc ttctttcctg tggatagcac
     2401 gtacattggg aacccaaagc cgtacattgg gaaccggaac ccgtacattg ggaacccaaa
     2461 gccgtacatt gggaaccggt cacacatgta agtgactgat ataaaagaga aaaaaggcga
     2521 tttttccgcc taaaactctt taaaacttat taaaactctt aaaacccgcc tggcctgtgc
     2581 ataactgtct ggccagcgca cagccgaaca gctgcaaaaa gcgcctaccc ttcggtcgct
     2641 gcgctcccta cgccccgccg cttcgcgtcg gcctatcgcg gccgctggcc gctcaaaaat
     2701 ggctggccta cggccaggca atctaccagg gcgcggacaa gccgcgccgt cgccactcga
     2761 ccgccggcgc ccacatcaag gctccgagtg cgcggaaccc ctatttgttt atttttctaa
     2821 atacattcaa atatgtatcc gctcatgaga caataaccct gataaatgct tcaataatat
     2881 tgaaaaagga agagtatggc taaaatgaga atatcaccgg aattgaaaaa actgatcgaa
     2941 aaataccgct gcgtaaaaga tacggaagga atgtctcctg ctaaggtata taagctggtg
     3001 ggagaaaatg aaaacctata tttaaaaatg acggacagcc ggtataaagg gaccacctat
     3061 gatgtggaac gggaaaagga catgatgcta tggctggaag gaaagctgcc tgttccaaag
     3121 gtcctgcact ttgaacggca tgatggctgg agcaatctgc tcatgagtga ggccgatggc
     3181 gtcctttgct cggaagagta tgaagatgaa caaagccctg aaaagattat cgagctgtat
     3241 gcggagtgca tcaggctctt tcactccatc gacatatcgg attgtcccta tacgaatagc
     3301 ttagacagcc gcttagccga attggattac ttactgaata acgatctggc cgatgtggat
     3361 tgcgaaaact gggaagagga cactccattt aaagatccgc gcgagctgta tgatttttta
     3421 aagacggaaa agcccgaaga ggaacttgtc ttttcccacg gcgacctggg agacagcaac
     3481 atctttgtga aagatggcaa agtaagtggc tttattgatc ttgggagaag cggcagggcg
     3541 gacaagtggt atgacattgc cttctgcgtc cggtcgctca gggaggatat cggggaagaa
     3601 cagtatgtcg agctattttt tgacttactg gggatcaagc ctgattggga gaaaataaaa
     3661 tattatattt tactggatga attgttttag ctgtcagacc aagtttactc atatatactt
     3721 tagattgatt taaaacttca tttttaattt aaaaggatct aggtgaagat cctttttgat
     3781 aatctcatga ccaaaatccc ttaacgtgag ttttcgttcc actgagcgtc agaccccgta
     3841 gaaaagatca aaggatcttc ttgagatcct ttttttctgc gcgtaatctg ctgcttgcaa
     3901 acaaaaaaac caccgctacc agcggtggtt tgtttgccgg atcaagagct accaactctt
     3961 tttccgaagg taactggctt cagcagagcg cagataccaa atactgttct tctagtgtag
     4021 ccgtagttag gccaccactt caagaactct gtagcaccgc ctacatacct cgctctgcta
     4081 atcctgttac cagtggctgc tgccagtggc gataagtcgt gtcttaccgg gttggactca
     4141 agacgatagt taccggataa ggcgcagcgg tcgggctgaa cggggggttc gtgcacacag
     4201 cccagcttgg agcgaacgac ctacaccgaa ctgagatacc tacagcgtga gctatgagaa
     4261 agcgccacgc ttcccgaagg gagaaaggcg gacaggtatc cggtaagcgg cagggtcgga
     4321 acaggagagc gcacgaggga gcttccaggg ggaaacgcct ggtatcttta tagtcctgtc
     4381 gggtttcgcc acctctgact tgagcgtcga tttttgtgat gctcgtcagg ggggcggagc
     4441 ctatggaaaa acgccagcaa cgcggccttt ttacggttcc tgctcggatc tgttggaccg
     4501 gacagtagtc atggttgatg ggctgcctgt atcgagtggt gattttgtgc cgagctgccg
     4561 gtcggggagc tgttggctgg ctggtggcag gatatattgt ggtgtaaaca aattgacgct
     4621 tagacaactt aataacacat tgcggacgtt tttaatgtac tggggttgaa cactctgtgc
     4681 cgaattcgga tccggaggtc aacatggtgg agcacgacac tctggtctac tccaaaaatg
     4741 tcaaagatac agtctcagaa gatcaaaggg ctattgagac ttttcaacaa aggataattt
     4801 cgggaaacct cctcggattc cattgcccag ctatctgtca cttcatcgaa aggacagtag
     4861 aaaaggaagg tggctcctac aaatgccatc attgcgataa aggaaaggct atcattcaag
     4921 atctctctgc cgacagtggt cccaaagatg gacccccacc cacgaggagc atcgtggaaa
     4981 aagaagaggt tccaaccacg tctacaaagc aagtggattg atgtgataac atggtggagc
     5041 acgacactct ggtctactcc aaaaatgtca aagatacagt ctcagaagat caaagggcta
     5101 ttgagacttt tcaacaaagg ataatttcgg gaaacctcct cggattccat tgcccagcta
     5161 tctgtcactt catcgaaagg acagtagaaa aggaaggtgg ctcctacaaa tgccatcatt
     5221 gcgataaagg aaaggctatc attcaagatc tctctgccga cagtggtccc aaagatggac
     5281 ccccacccac gaggagcatc gtggaaaaag aagaggttcc aaccacgtct acaaagcaag
     5341 tggattgatg tgacatctcc actgacgtaa gggatgacgc acaatcccac tatccttcgc
     5401 aagacccttc ctctatataa ggaagttcat ttcatttgga gaggacacgc tcgagtataa
     5461 gagctcattt ttacaacaat taccaacaac aacaaacaac aaacaacatt acaattacat
     5521 ttacaattat cgatacaatg ggatttgttc tcttttcaca attgccttca tttcttcttg
     5581 tctctacact tctcttattc ctagtaatat cccactcttg ccgtgcaggt aagtttctgc
     5641 ttctaccttt gatatatata taataattat cattaattag tagtaatata atatttcaaa
     5701 tatttttttc aaaataaaag aatgtagtat atagcaattg cttttctgta gtttataagt
     5761 gtgtatattt taatttataa cttttctaat atatgaccaa aatttgttga tgtgcaggag
     5821 gtcgcaactt aaaagaatta tccatgcttg aaaggcatga aaattggatg gttcatcatg
     5881 gacgtgtata caaagatgat atagaaaaag aacaccgctt caagacattc aaggaaaacg
     5941 ttgagttcat cgaatctttc aacaagaacg gaactcaacg ttataagcta gccgtcaata
     6001 aatatgctga tctgaccact gaggaattca caacatcatt tatggggctc gacacttcat
     6061 tactatccca gcaagaatca acagctacaa caacgtcctt taaatatgat agtgtgactg
     6121 aagtgccgaa tagcatggac tggagaaaga gagggagtgt cacaggagtc aaggatcaag
     6181 gtgtatgtgg atgttgttgg gcattttctg cagttggatc actagaagga gcctacaaaa
     6241 ttgcaacagg caacttgatg gaattctctg aacaggaact tctcgattgc accaccaaca
     6301 attatggctg caacggaggt ttaatgacga atgcattcga ttttatcata gaaaatggtg
     6361 gaatttcaag ggaatcagac tatgaatacc taggtgaaca gtacacatgc agaagccgag
     6421 agaaaacagc agcagtgcaa ataagtagtt ataaagtcgt gcctgaaggt gaaacatcac
     6481 tattacaagc cgtaactaaa cagcctattt ctgttggtat tgcggctaac gatgagtttc
     6541 atatgtacgg aagtggaata tatgatggaa gttgtaattc tagactgaat catgcagtga
     6601 cagttatagg ttatgggaca agtgaagaag atggtacaaa atattggttg ttgaagaatt
     6661 catggggaac aagttggggc gagaatgggt ttatgaaaat tataagagat tctggggatc
     6721 cttcaggtct ttgtgatatc gcaaagatgt catcttatcc aaacatagca tgagcttctc
     6781 tagctagagt cgatcgacaa gctcgagttt ctccataata atgtgtgagt agttcccaga
     6841 taagggaatt agggttccta tagggtttcg ctcatgtgtt gagcatataa gaaaccctta
     6901 gtatgtattt gtatttgtaa aatacttcta tcaataaaat ttctaattcc taaaaccaaa
     6961 atccagtact aaaatccaga tcgctgcaag aggatgcaca tgtgaccgag ggacacgaag
     7021 tgatccgttt aaactatcag tgtttgacag gatatattgg cgggtaaacc taagagaaaa
     7081 gagcgtttat tagaataatc ggatatttaa aagggcgtga aaaggtttat ccgttcgtcc
     7141 atttgtatgt gccagc
//
