# Supplementary material for: Bioengineering secreted proteases converts divergent Rcr3 orthologs and paralogs into extracellular immune co-receptors
Source: bioRxiv preprint, doi:10.1101/2024.02.14.580413, version 2 (2024-05-23)
Supplement: Dataset S2 [file 580413_file07.zip › S2_Dataset/pJK235-096.gb]

LOCUS       pJK235-096              8844 bp    DNA     circular UNA 29-JAN-2024
DEFINITION  pL2M-P19//2x35S::NtPR1a-P0P1P2P4R5R6_N--.
ACCESSION   urn.local...2d05-ecqffzj
VERSION     urn.local...2d05-ecqffzj
KEYWORDS    .
SOURCE      
  ORGANISM  .
FEATURES             Location/Qualifiers
     misc_feature    1..2785
                     /note="pVS1ori short"
                     /note="Derived using Geneious Prime 2023.1.2 'Annotate
                     from Database' based on nucleotide similarity"
                     /label="pVS1ori short"
     CDS             193..822
                     /note="StaA; similar to IncC2"
                     /codon_start=1
                     /transl_table=11
                     /product="pVS1 partitioning protein"
                     /protein_id="AAD19678.1"
                     /db_xref="GI:4378781"
                     /note="Derived using Geneious Prime 2023.1.2 'Annotate
                     from Database' based on protein similarity"
                     /label="pVS1 partitioning protein CDS"
     CDS             843..1058
                     /note="ORF3; not required for stable maintenance"
                     /codon_start=1
                     /transl_table=11
                     /product="hypothetical protein"
                     /protein_id="AAD19679.1"
                     /db_xref="GI:4378782"
                     /note="Derived using Geneious Prime 2023.1.2 'Annotate
                     from Database' based on protein similarity"
                     /label="hypothetical protein CDS"
     misc_feature    1089..1101
                     /name="KorB box"
                     /note="KorB box"
                     /note="Derived using Geneious Prime 2023.1.2 'Annotate
                     from Database' based on nucleotide similarity"
                     /label="KorB box"
     CDS             1217..2323
                     /note="RepA"
                     /transl_table=11
                     /product="pVS1 replication protein"
                     /protein_id="AAD19680.1"
                     /db_xref="GI:4378783"
                     /note="Derived using Geneious Prime 2023.1.2 'Annotate
                     from Database' based on protein similarity"
                     /label="pVS1 replication protein CDS"
     rep_origin      2389..2583
                     /note="pVS1 origin of replication"
                     /note="Derived using Geneious Prime 2023.1.2 'Annotate
                     from Database' based on nucleotide similarity"
                     /label="pVS1 origin of replication rep origin"
     misc_feature    2389..2396
                     /note="DnaA box"
                     /note="Derived using Geneious Prime 2023.1.2 'Annotate
                     from Database' based on nucleotide similarity"
                     /label="DnaA box"
     repeat_region   2400..2483
                     /note="21 bp repeats"
                     /rpt_type="direct"
                     /note="Derived using Geneious Prime 2023.1.2 'Annotate
                     from Database' based on nucleotide similarity"
                     /label="21 bp repeats repeat region"
     misc_feature    2484..2575
                     /note="AT-rich region"
                     /note="Derived using Geneious Prime 2023.1.2 'Annotate
                     from Database' based on nucleotide similarity"
                     /label="AT-rich region"
     misc_feature    2576..2583
                     /note="DnaA box"
                     /note="Derived using Geneious Prime 2023.1.2 'Annotate
                     from Database' based on nucleotide similarity"
                     /label="DnaA box"
     promoter        2791..2895
                     /gene="bla"
                     /note="AmpR promoter"
                     /note="Derived using Geneious Prime 2023.1.2 'Annotate
                     from Database' based on nucleotide similarity"
                     /label="bla promoter"
     CDS             2896..3690
                     /gene="aphA"
                     /function="kanamycin resistance"
                     /codon_start=1
                     /transl_table=11
                     /product="aminoglycoside 3'-phosphotransferase"
                     /protein_id="ADZ30886.1"
                     /db_xref="GI:325559604"
                     /note="Derived using Geneious Prime 2023.1.2 'Annotate
                     from Database' based on protein similarity"
                     /label="aphA CDS"
     terminator      3691..3838
                     /Note="Beta-lactamase TEM terminator"
                     /note="Derived using Geneious Prime 2023.1.2 'Annotate
                     from Database' based on nucleotide similarity"
                     /label="bla terminator"
     terminator      complement(3840..3878)
                     /name="Tndr"
                     /note="rho independent terminator"
                     /note="Derived using Geneious Prime 2023.1.2 'Annotate
                     from Database' based on nucleotide similarity"
                     /label="Tndr"
     rep_origin      3881..4449
                     /direction="RIGHT"
                     /note="high-copy-number ColE1/pMB1/pBR322/pUC origin of 
                     replication; ori"
                     /note="Derived using Geneious Prime 2023.1.2 'Annotate
                     from Database' based on nucleotide similarity"
                     /label="ori rep origin"
     misc_RNA        3897..4449
                     /name="RNA-II"
                     /note="Derived using Geneious Prime 2023.1.2 'Annotate
                     from Database' based on nucleotide similarity"
                     /label="RNA-II"
     terminator      complement(3898..3931)
                     /name="Tndr"
                     /note="rho independent terminator"
                     /note="Derived using Geneious Prime 2023.1.2 'Annotate
                     from Database' based on nucleotide similarity"
                     /label="Tndr"
     misc_RNA        complement(3900..4007)
                     /name="RNA-I"
                     /note="Derived using Geneious Prime 2023.1.2 'Annotate
                     from Database' based on nucleotide similarity"
                     /label="RNA-I"
     misc_feature    4516..4662
                     /note="LB; left border. Identical to sequence near
                     agrocinopine synthase on Agrobacterium tumefaciens strain
                     1D1460 plasmid pTi1D1460 (CP032929 nucleotides 161,573 -
                     161,719). "
                     /note="Derived using Geneious Prime 2023.1.2 'Annotate
                     from Database' based on nucleotide similarity"
                     /label="LB; left border"
     misc_feature    4585..4609
                     /note="T-DNA left border sequence (Thole et al., (2007)
                     Plant Physiol 145:1211-1219)"
                     /note="Derived using Geneious Prime 2023.1.2 'Annotate
                     from Database' based on nucleotide similarity"
                     /label="misc"
     terminator      complement(4701..5408)
                     /note="OCS terminator"
                     /note="octopine synthase terminator"
                     /note="Derived using Geneious Prime 2023.1.2 'Annotate
                     from Database' based on nucleotide similarity"
                     /label="OCS terminator"
     CDS             complement(5416..5934)
                     /gene="p19"
                     /note="Tombusvirus RNA silencing suppressor 19 kDa
                     protein; similar to CAC01277.1; characterized in PubMed ID
                     18944038"
                     /codon_start=1
                     /transl_table=11
                     /product="RNA silencing suppressor 19 kDa protein"
                     /protein_id="AIN46664.1"
                     /db_xref="GI:684152027"
                     /note="Derived using Geneious Prime 2023.1.2 'Annotate
                     from Database' based on protein similarity"
                     /label="p19 CDS"
     promoter        complement(5939..6319)
                     /note="mas1'-2' mannopine synthase promoter; mas2' drives
                     MCS2 ORF; mas1' truncated by 96 nt; enhancer elements,
                     TATA box, and start codon missing"
                     /note="Derived using Geneious Prime 2023.1.2 'Annotate
                     from Database' based on nucleotide similarity"
                     /label="truncated MAS promoter"
     promoter        6359..7102
                     /note="Double CaMV 35S"
                     /note="Derived using Geneious Prime 2023.1.2 'Annotate
                     from Database' based on nucleotide similarity"
                     /label="2x35S pro (Plant Parts Kit)"
     misc_feature    7135..7189
                     /note="TMV Omega; translational enhancer from the tobacco
                     mosaic virus 5'-leader sequence (Gallie et al., 1988)"
                     /note="Derived using Geneious Prime 2023.1.2 'Annotate
                     from Database' based on nucleotide similarity"
                     /label="TMV Omega (Plant parts kit)"
     sig_peptide     7197..7286
                     /peptide="MGFVLFSQLPSFLLVSTLLLFLVISHSCRA"
                     /note="Derived using Geneious Prime 2023.1.2 'Annotate
                     from Database' based on protein similarity"
                     /label="signal peptide"
     CDS             7197..7286
                     /codon_start=1
                     /transl_table=1
                     /note="Nicotiana tabacum PR1a signal peptide (AA 1 to 30)"
                     /note="Derived using Geneious Prime 2023.1.2 'Annotate
                     from Database' based on protein similarity"
                     /label="NtPR1a SP CDS"
     CDS             join(7287,7477..>7481)
                     /label="GlyGly-Linker"
     intron          7288..7476
                     /Note="Portable intron (PIV2 aka IV2)"
                     /note="Derived using Geneious Prime 2023.1.2 'Annotate
                     from Database' based on nucleotide similarity"
                     /label="PIV2"
     cds             <7482..>7784
                     /label="PIP1 #0"
     cds             <7785..>7868
                     /label="PIP1 #1"
     cds             <7869..>7967
                     /label="PIP1 #2"
     CDS             <7968..>8045
                     /gene="pip1"
                     /codon_start=1
                     /product="phytophthora-inhibited protease 1"
                     /protein_id="ABG23376.1"
                     /db_xref="GI:108937128"
                     /label="PIP1 - Part 3"
     mutation        7971..7973
                     /created_by="User"
                     /modified_by="Jiorgos Kourelis"
                     /label="E"
     cds             <8046..>8165
                     /label="PIP1 #4"
     cds             <8166..>8303
                     /label="RCR3 #5"
     cds             <8304..8432
                     /label="RCR3 #6"
     terminator      8437..8640
                     /note="CaMV poly(A) signal; cauliflower mosaic virus
                     polyadenylation signal"
                     /note="Plant parts kit"
                     /note="Derived using Geneious Prime 2023.1.2 'Annotate
                     from Database' based on nucleotide similarity"
                     /label="35S terminator"
     misc_feature    complement(8686..8840)
                     /note="RB; Right border. Identical to sequence near
                     D-nopaline dehydrogenase on Agrobacterium tumefaciens
                     strain 1D1460 plasmid pTi1D1460 (CP032929 nucleotides
                     186,435 - 186,589). "
                     /note="Derived using Geneious Prime 2023.1.2 'Annotate
                     from Database' based on nucleotide similarity"
                     /label="RB"
     misc_feature    8704..8728
                     /note="T-DNA right border sequence (Thole et al., (2007)
                     Plant Physiol 145:1211-1219)"
                     /note="Derived using Geneious Prime 2023.1.2 'Annotate
                     from Database' based on nucleotide similarity"
                     /label="misc"
ORIGIN      
        1 cgtgcggctg catgaaatcc tggccggttt gtctgatgcc aagctggcgg cctggccggc
       61 cagcttggcc gctgaagaaa ccgagcgccg ccgtctaaaa aggtgatgtg tatttgagta
      121 aaacagcttg cgtcatgcgg tcgctgcgta tatgatgcga tgagtaaata aacaaatacg
      181 caaggggaac gcatgaaggt tatcgctgta cttaaccaga aaggcgggtc aggcaagacg
      241 accatcgcaa cccatctagc ccgcgccctg caactcgccg gggccgatgt tctgttagtc
      301 gattccgatc cccagggcag tgcccgcgat tgggcggccg tgcgggaaga tcaaccgcta
      361 accgttgtcg gcatcgaccg cccgacgatt gaccgcgacg tgaaggccat cggccggcgc
      421 gacttcgtag tgatcgacgg agcgccccag gcggcggact tggctgtgtc cgcgatcaag
      481 gcagccgact tcgtgctgat tccggtgcag ccaagccctt acgacatatg ggccaccgcc
      541 gacctggtgg agctggttaa gcagcgcatt gaggtcacgg atggaaggct acaagcggcc
      601 tttgtcgtgt cgcgggcgat caaaggcacg cgcatcggcg gtgaggttgc cgaggcgctg
      661 gccgggtacg agctgcccat tcttgagtcc cgtatcacgc agcgcgtgag ctacccaggc
      721 actgccgccg ccggcacaac cgttcttgaa tcagaacccg agggcgacgc tgcccgcgag
      781 gtccaggcgc tggccgctga aattaaatca aaactcattt gagttaatga ggtaaagaga
      841 aaatgagcaa aagcacaaac acgctaagtg ccggccgtcc gagcgcacgc agcagcaagg
      901 ctgcaacgtt ggccagcctg gcagacacgc cagccatgaa gcgggtcaac tttcagttgc
      961 cggcggagga tcacaccaag ctgaagatgt acgcggtacg ccaaggcaag accattaccg
     1021 agctgctatc tgaatacatc gcgcagctac cagagtaaat gagcaaatga ataaatgagt
     1081 agatgaattt tagcggctaa aggaggcggc atggaaaatc aagaacaacc aggcaccgac
     1141 gccgtggaat gccccatgtg tggaggaacg ggcggttggc caggcgtaag cggctgggtt
     1201 gtctgccggc cctgcaatgg cactggaacc cccaagcccg aggaatcggc gtgacggtcg
     1261 caaaccatcc ggcccggtac aaatcggcgc ggcgctgggt gatgacctgg tggagaagtt
     1321 gaaggccgcg caggccgccc agcggcaacg catcgaggca gaagcacgcc ccggtgaatc
     1381 gtggcaagcg gccgctgatc gaatccgcaa agaatcccgg caaccgccgg cagccggtgc
     1441 gccgtcgatt aggaagccgc ccaagggcga cgagcaacca gattttttcg ttccgatgct
     1501 ctatgacgtg ggcacccgcg atagtcgcag catcatggac gtggccgttt tccgtctgtc
     1561 gaagcgtgac cgacgagctg gcgaggtgat ccgctacgag cttccagacg ggcacgtaga
     1621 ggtttccgca gggccggccg gcatggccag tgtgtgggat tacgacctgg tactgatggc
     1681 ggtttcccat ctaaccgaat ccatgaaccg ataccgggaa gggaagggag acaagcccgg
     1741 ccgcgtgttc cgtccacacg ttgcggacgt actcaagttc tgccggcgag ccgatggcgg
     1801 aaagcagaaa gacgacctgg tagaaacctg cattcggtta aacaccacgc acgttgccat
     1861 gcagcgtacg aagaaggcca agaacggccg cctggtgacg gtatccgagg gtgaagcctt
     1921 gattagccgc tacaagatcg taaagagcga aaccgggcgg ccggagtaca tcgagatcga
     1981 gctagctgat tggatgtacc gcgagatcac agaaggcaag aacccggacg tgctgacggt
     2041 tcaccccgat tactttttga tcgatcccgg catcggccgt tttctctacc gcctggcacg
     2101 ccgcgccgca ggcaaggcag aagccagatg gttgttcaag acgatctacg aacgcagtgg
     2161 cagcgccgga gagttcaaga agttctgttt caccgtgcgc aagctgatcg ggtcaaatga
     2221 cctgccggag tacgatttga aggaggaggc ggggcaggct ggcccgatcc tagtcatgcg
     2281 ctaccgcaac ctgatcgagg gcgaagcatc cgccggttcc taatgtacgg agcagatgct
     2341 agggcaaatt gccctagcag gggaaaaagg tcgaaaaagc ttctttcctg tggatagcac
     2401 gtacattggg aacccaaagc cgtacattgg gaaccggaac ccgtacattg ggaacccaaa
     2461 gccgtacatt gggaaccggt cacacatgta agtgactgat ataaaagaga aaaaaggcga
     2521 tttttccgcc taaaactctt taaaacttat taaaactctt aaaacccgcc tggcctgtgc
     2581 ataactgtct ggccagcgca cagccgaaca gctgcaaaaa gcgcctaccc ttcggtcgct
     2641 gcgctcccta cgccccgccg cttcgcgtcg gcctatcgcg gccgctggcc gctcaaaaat
     2701 ggctggccta cggccaggca atctaccagg gcgcggacaa gccgcgccgt cgccactcga
     2761 ccgccggcgc ccacatcaag gctccgagtg cgcggaaccc ctatttgttt atttttctaa
     2821 atacattcaa atatgtatcc gctcatgaga caataaccct gataaatgct tcaataatat
     2881 tgaaaaagga agagtatggc taaaatgaga atatcaccgg aattgaaaaa actgatcgaa
     2941 aaataccgct gcgtaaaaga tacggaagga atgtctcctg ctaaggtata taagctggtg
     3001 ggagaaaatg aaaacctata tttaaaaatg acggacagcc ggtataaagg gaccacctat
     3061 gatgtggaac gggaaaagga catgatgcta tggctggaag gaaagctgcc tgttccaaag
     3121 gtcctgcact ttgaacggca tgatggctgg agcaatctgc tcatgagtga ggccgatggc
     3181 gtcctttgct cggaagagta tgaagatgaa caaagccctg aaaagattat cgagctgtat
     3241 gcggagtgca tcaggctctt tcactccatc gacatatcgg attgtcccta tacgaatagc
     3301 ttagacagcc gcttagccga attggattac ttactgaata acgatctggc cgatgtggat
     3361 tgcgaaaact gggaagagga cactccattt aaagatccgc gcgagctgta tgatttttta
     3421 aagacggaaa agcccgaaga ggaacttgtc ttttcccacg gcgacctggg agacagcaac
     3481 atctttgtga aagatggcaa agtaagtggc tttattgatc ttgggagaag cggcagggcg
     3541 gacaagtggt atgacattgc cttctgcgtc cggtcgctca gggaggatat cggggaagaa
     3601 cagtatgtcg agctattttt tgacttactg gggatcaagc ctgattggga gaaaataaaa
     3661 tattatattt tactggatga attgttttag ctgtcagacc aagtttactc atatatactt
     3721 tagattgatt taaaacttca tttttaattt aaaaggatct aggtgaagat cctttttgat
     3781 aatctcatga ccaaaatccc ttaacgtgag ttttcgttcc actgagcgtc agaccccgta
     3841 gaaaagatca aaggatcttc ttgagatcct ttttttctgc gcgtaatctg ctgcttgcaa
     3901 acaaaaaaac caccgctacc agcggtggtt tgtttgccgg atcaagagct accaactctt
     3961 tttccgaagg taactggctt cagcagagcg cagataccaa atactgttct tctagtgtag
     4021 ccgtagttag gccaccactt caagaactct gtagcaccgc ctacatacct cgctctgcta
     4081 atcctgttac cagtggctgc tgccagtggc gataagtcgt gtcttaccgg gttggactca
     4141 agacgatagt taccggataa ggcgcagcgg tcgggctgaa cggggggttc gtgcacacag
     4201 cccagcttgg agcgaacgac ctacaccgaa ctgagatacc tacagcgtga gctatgagaa
     4261 agcgccacgc ttcccgaagg gagaaaggcg gacaggtatc cggtaagcgg cagggtcgga
     4321 acaggagagc gcacgaggga gcttccaggg ggaaacgcct ggtatcttta tagtcctgtc
     4381 gggtttcgcc acctctgact tgagcgtcga tttttgtgat gctcgtcagg ggggcggagc
     4441 ctatggaaaa acgccagcaa cgcggccttt ttacggttcc tgctcggatc tgttggaccg
     4501 gacagtagtc atggttgatg ggctgcctgt atcgagtggt gattttgtgc cgagctgccg
     4561 gtcggggagc tgttggctgg ctggtggcag gatatattgt ggtgtaaaca aattgacgct
     4621 tagacaactt aataacacat tgcggacgtt tttaatgtac tggggttgaa cactctgtgc
     4681 cgaattcgga tccagcggtc ctgctgagcc tcgacatgtt gtcgcaaaat tcgccctgga
     4741 cccgcccaac gatttgtcgt cactgtcaag gtttgacctg cacttcattt ggggcccaca
     4801 tacaccaaaa aaatgctgca taattctcgg ggcagcaagt cggttacccg gccgccgtgc
     4861 tggaccgggt tgaatggtgc ccgtaacttt cggtagagcg gacggccaat actcaacttc
     4921 aaggaatctc acccatgcgc gccggcgggg aaccggagtt cccttcagtg agcgttatta
     4981 gttcgccgct cggtgtgtcg tagatactag cccctggggc acttttgaaa tttgaataag
     5041 atttatgtaa tcagtctttt aggtttgacc ggttctgccg ctttttttaa aattggattt
     5101 gtaataataa aacgcaattg tttgttattg tggcgctcta tcatagatgt cgctataaac
     5161 ctattcagca caatatattg ttttcatttt aatattgtac atataagtag tagggtacaa
     5221 tcagtaaatt gaacggagaa tattattcat aaaaatacga tagtaacggg tgatatattc
     5281 attagaatga accgaaaccg gcggtaagga tctgagctac acatgctcag gttttttaca
     5341 acgtgcacaa cagaattgaa agcaaatatc atgcgatcat aggcttctcg catatctcat
     5401 taaagcagga caagcttact cgctttcttt ttcgaaagtt tgagtacctt cagggcatcc
     5461 tcttgataca ttactttcca cttcgattgg ggcaagctgt agcagttctt gcttagaccg
     5521 aattgccatc tcacagagat gctgaagagt tcgcgaccct ccagaaacgg tgatactaac
     5581 tcctcgaaac cgaatactat aggtacatcc gatctggtcg aaaccgaaaa atcgagatgc
     5641 tgcatagtta accgaatctc ccgtccaaga tccaaggact ctgtgcagtg aagcttccgt
     5701 cctgtcgtat ctgagatatc tcttaaatac aactttcccg aaaccccagc tttccttgaa
     5761 accaagggga ttatcttgat tcgaattcgt ctcatcgtta tgtagccgcc actcagtcca
     5821 actcggactt tcgtcaggaa gtttgaaggg agaagtggta cctcctgatc ctccatccca
     5881 acgttcactg ttagcttgtt ccctagcgtc gtttccttgt atagctcgtt ccatcattcg
     5941 atttggtgta tcgagattgg ttatgaaatt cagatgctag tgtaatgtat tggtaatttg
     6001 ggaagatata ataggaagca aggctattta tccatttctg aaaaggcgaa atggcgtcac
     6061 cgcgagcgtc acgcgcattc cgttcttgct gtaaagcgtt gtttggtaca cttttgacta
     6121 gcgaggcttg gcgtgtcagc gtatctattc aaaagtcgtt aatggctgcg gatcaagaaa
     6181 aagttggaat agaaacagaa tacccgcgaa attcaggccc ggttgccatg tcctacacgc
     6241 cgaaataaac gaccaaatta gtagaaaaat aaaaactgac taggatactt acgtcacgtc
     6301 ttgcgcactg atttgaaaaa tctcaatata aactccgcaa gaattcaagc ttggaggtca
     6361 acatggtgga gcacgacact ctggtctact ccaaaaatgt caaagataca gtctcagaag
     6421 atcaaagggc tattgagact tttcaacaaa ggataatttc gggaaacctc ctcggattcc
     6481 attgcccagc tatctgtcac ttcatcgaaa ggacagtaga aaaggaaggt ggctcctaca
     6541 aatgccatca ttgcgataaa ggaaaggcta tcattcaaga tctctctgcc gacagtggtc
     6601 ccaaagatgg acccccaccc acgaggagca tcgtggaaaa agaagaggtt ccaaccacgt
     6661 ctacaaagca agtggattga tgtgataaca tggtggagca cgacactctg gtctactcca
     6721 aaaatgtcaa agatacagtc tcagaagatc aaagggctat tgagactttt caacaaagga
     6781 taatttcggg aaacctcctc ggattccatt gcccagctat ctgtcacttc atcgaaagga
     6841 cagtagaaaa ggaaggtggc tcctacaaat gccatcattg cgataaagga aaggctatca
     6901 ttcaagatct ctctgccgac agtggtccca aagatggacc cccacccacg aggagcatcg
     6961 tggaaaaaga agaggttcca accacgtcta caaagcaagt ggattgatgt gacatctcca
     7021 ctgacgtaag ggatgacgca caatcccact atccttcgca agacccttcc tctatataag
     7081 gaagttcatt tcatttggag aggacacgct cgagtataag agctcatttt tacaacaatt
     7141 accaacaaca acaaacaaca aacaacatta caattacatt tacaattatc gatacaatgg
     7201 gatttgttct cttttcacaa ttgccttcat ttcttcttgt ctctacactt ctcttattcc
     7261 tagtaatatc ccactcttgc cgtgcaggta agtttctgct tctacctttg atatatatat
     7321 aataattatc attaattagt agtaatataa tatttcaaat atttttttca aaataaaaga
     7381 atgtagtata tagcaattgc ttttctgtag tttataagtg tgtatatttt aatttataac
     7441 ttttctaata tatgaccaaa atttgttgat gtgcaggagg tcgcaactta aaagaattat
     7501 ccatgcttga aaggcatgaa aattggatgg ttcatcatgg acgtgtatac aaagatgata
     7561 tagaaaaaga acaccgcttc aagacattca aggaaaacgt tgagttcatc gaatctttca
     7621 acaagaacgg aactcaacgt tataagctag ccgtcaataa atatgctgat ctgaccactg
     7681 aggaattcac aacatcattt atggggctcg acacttcatt actatcccag caagaatcaa
     7741 cagctacaac aacgtccttt aaatatgata gtgtgactga agtgccgaat agcatggact
     7801 ggagaaagag agggagtgtc acaggagtca aggatcaagg tgtatgtgga tgttgttggg
     7861 cattttctgc ggccgcggct atagaaggag catatcaaat tgcaaacaac gaactaatct
     7921 ctctttcaga gcaacaacta ttggattgct ctacgcagaa caaaggctgc aacggcggac
     7981 taatgactgt cgcttacgac ttcttacttc agaacaatgg cgggggcatt accacagaga
     8041 ctaactatcc ttatgaagaa gctcaaaatg tttgcaagac cgaacaacca gcagcagtta
     8101 ctatcaatgg ctacgaagtc gtaccatctg acgagtcatc gttgttgaaa gctgtagtga
     8161 atcagccagt gtccattgga atagctgcta gccaagattt acagttttac gcgggaggaa
     8221 cttatgacgg aaactgtgcc gatcaaatta accatgctgt aacagcgata ggatatggaa
     8281 ctgatgagga aggtcagaaa tattggttgt tgaagaattc atggggaaca agttggggcg
     8341 agaatgggtt tatgaaaatt ataagagatt ctggggatcc ttcaggtctt tgtgatatcg
     8401 caaagatgtc atcttatcca aacatagcat gagcttctct agctagagtc gatcgacaag
     8461 ctcgagtttc tccataataa tgtgtgagta gttcccagat aagggaatta gggttcctat
     8521 agggtttcgc tcatgtgttg agcatataag aaacccttag tatgtatttg tatttgtaaa
     8581 atacttctat caataaaatt tctaattcct aaaaccaaaa tccagtacta aaatccagat
     8641 cgctactaga ggatgcacat gtgaccgagg gacacgaagt gatccgttta aactatcagt
     8701 gtttgacagg atatattggc gggtaaacct aagagaaaag agcgtttatt agaataatcg
     8761 gatatttaaa agggcgtgaa aaggtttatc cgttcgtcca tttgtatgtg catgccaacc
     8821 acagggttcc cctcgggagt cagc
//
