# Supplementary material for: Bioengineering secreted proteases converts divergent Rcr3 orthologs and paralogs into extracellular immune co-receptors
Source: bioRxiv preprint, doi:10.1101/2024.02.14.580413, version 2 (2024-05-23)
Supplement: Dataset S2 [file 580413_file07.zip › S2_Dataset/pJK275-06.gb]

LOCUS       pJK275-06               3202 bp    DNA     circular UNA 29-JAN-2024
DEFINITION  pL0M-nsCDS1-P0P1P2P3Improved-6_R5R6.
ACCESSION   urn.local...2cut-ecqffye
VERSION     urn.local...2cut-ecqffye
KEYWORDS    .
SOURCE      
  ORGANISM  .
FEATURES             Location/Qualifiers
     terminator      1..95
                     /Note="recombinase family protein terminator"
                     /note="Derived using Geneious Prime 2023.2.1 'Annotate
                     from Database' based on nucleotide similarity"
                     /label="recombinase family protein terminator"
     promoter        96..200
                     /gene="bla"
                     /note="AmpR promoter"
                     /note="Derived using Geneious Prime 2020.1.1 'Annotate
                     from Database' based on nucleotide similarity"
                     /label="bla promoter"
     CDS             201..1208
                     /name="aadA CDS"
                     /gene="aadA"
                     /product="ANT(3'')-Ia family aminoglycoside
                     nucleotidyltransferase AadA1"
                     /note="confers resistance against aminoglycosides
                     (PF01909)"
                     /transl_table=11
                     /note="Derived using Geneious Prime 2020.1.1 'Annotate
                     from Database' based on protein similarity"
                     /label="aadA CDS"
     promoter        complement(301..329)
                     /gene="intI1"
                     /note="Derived using Geneious Prime 2020.1.1 'Annotate
                     from Database' based on nucleotide similarity"
                     /label="int1 promoter"
     terminator      1212..1359
                     /Note="Beta-lactamase TEM terminator"
                     /note="Derived using Geneious Prime 2023.2.1 'Annotate
                     from Database' based on nucleotide similarity"
                     /label="bla terminator"
     terminator      complement(1361..1399)
                     /name="Tndr"
                     /note="rho independent terminator"
                     /note="Derived using Geneious Prime 2020.1.1 'Annotate
                     from Database' based on nucleotide similarity"
                     /label="Tndr"
     rep_origin      1402..1970
                     /direction="RIGHT"
                     /note="high-copy-number ColE1/pMB1/pBR322/pUC origin of 
                     replication; ori"
                     /note="Derived using Geneious Prime 2020.1.1 'Annotate
                     from Database' based on nucleotide similarity"
                     /label="ori rep origin"
     misc_RNA        1418..1970
                     /name="RNA-II"
                     /note="Derived using Geneious Prime 2020.1.1 'Annotate
                     from Database' based on nucleotide similarity"
                     /label="RNA-II"
     terminator      complement(1419..1452)
                     /name="Tndr"
                     /note="rho independent terminator"
                     /note="Derived using Geneious Prime 2020.1.1 'Annotate
                     from Database' based on nucleotide similarity"
                     /label="Tndr"
     misc_RNA        complement(1421..1528)
                     /name="RNA-I"
                     /note="Derived using Geneious Prime 2020.1.1 'Annotate
                     from Database' based on nucleotide similarity"
                     /label="RNA-I"
     regulatory      1781..2159
                     /regulatory_class="other"
                     /note="ColE1 ori"
                     /note="Derived using Geneious Prime 2020.1.1 'Annotate
                     from Database' based on nucleotide similarity"
                     /label="ColE1 ori regulatory"
     misc_feature    2090..2153
                     /name="L-strand Y effector site"
                     /note="L-strand Y effector site"
                     /note="Derived using Geneious Prime 2020.1.1 'Annotate
                     from Database' based on nucleotide similarity"
                     /label="L-strand Y effector site"
     CDS             <2222..>2710
                     /gene="pip1"
                     /product="phytophthora-inhibited protease 1"
                     /protein_id="ABG23376.1"
                     /db_xref="GI:108937128"
                     /note="Derived using Geneious Prime 2020.1.1 'Annotate
                     from Database' based on nucleotide similarity"
                     /label="Pip1 pro-domain and fragment 1 and 2 CDS"
     CDS             <2711..>2785
                     /gene="pip1"
                     /product="phytophthora-inhibited protease 1"
                     /protein_id="ABG23376.1"
                     /db_xref="GI:108937128"
                     /note="Derived using Geneious Prime 2020.1.1 'Annotate
                     from Database' based on nucleotide similarity"
                     /label="Pip1 fragment 3 CDS"
     mutation        2750..2752
                     /label="Q"
     CDS             <2786..>2905
                     /gene="pip1"
                     /product="phytophthora-inhibited protease 1"
                     /protein_id="ABG23376.1"
                     /db_xref="GI:108937128"
                     /note="Derived using Geneious Prime 2020.1.1 'Annotate
                     from Database' based on nucleotide similarity"
                     /label="Pip1 fragment 4 CDS"
     CDS             <2906..>3043
                     /gene="Rcr3"
                     /note="required for Cf-2-dependent disease resistance"
                     /product="cysteine protease"
                     /protein_id="AAM19207.1"
                     /db_xref="GI:20334373"
                     /note="Derived using Geneious Prime 2020.1.1 'Annotate
                     from Database' based on nucleotide similarity"
                     /label="Rcr3pim fragment 5 CDS"
     CDS             <3044..3172
                     /gene="Rcr3"
                     /note="required for Cf-2-dependent disease resistance"
                     /product="cysteine protease"
                     /protein_id="AAM19207.1"
                     /db_xref="GI:20334373"
                     /note="Derived using Geneious Prime 2020.1.1 'Annotate
                     from Database' based on nucleotide similarity"
                     /label="Rcr3pim fragment 6 CDS"
ORIGIN      
        1 gacgaaaggg cctcgtgata cgcctatttt tataggttaa tgtcatgata ataatggttt
       61 cttagacgtc aggtggcact tttcggggaa atgtgcgcgg aacccctatt tgtttatttt
      121 tctaaataca ttcaaatatg tatccgctca tgagacaata accctgataa atgcttcaat
      181 aatattgaaa aaggaagagt atgcgctcac gcaactggtc cagaaccttg accgaacgca
      241 gcggtggtaa cggcgcagtg gcggttttca tggcttgtta tgactgtttt tttggggtac
      301 agtctatgcc tcgggcatcc aagcagcaag cgcgttacgc cgtgggtcga tgtttgatgt
      361 tatggagcag caacgatgtt acgcagcagg gcagtcgccc taaaacaaag ttaaacatca
      421 tgagggaagc ggtgatcgcc gaagtatcga ctcaactatc agaggtagtt ggcgtcatcg
      481 agcgccatct cgaaccgacg ttgctggccg tacatttgta cggctccgca gtggatggcg
      541 gcctgaagcc acacagcgat attgatttgc tggttacggt gaccgtaagg cttgatgaaa
      601 caacgcggcg agctttgatc aacgaccttt tggaaacttc ggcttcccct ggagagagcg
      661 agattctccg cgctgtagaa gtcaccattg ttgtgcacga cgacatcatt ccgtggcgtt
      721 atccagctaa gcgcgaactg caatttggag aatggcagcg caatgacatt cttgcaggta
      781 tcttcgagcc agccacgatc gacattgatc tggctatctt gctgacaaaa gcaagagaac
      841 atagcgttgc cttggtaggt ccagcggcgg aggaactctt tgatccggtt cctgaacagg
      901 atctatttga ggcgctaaat gaaaccttaa cgctatggaa ctcgccgccc gactgggctg
      961 gcgatgagcg aaatgtagtg cttacgttgt cccgcatttg gtacagcgca gtaaccggca
     1021 aaatcgcgcc gaaggatgtc gctgccgact gggcaatgga gcgcctgccg gcccagtatc
     1081 agcccgtcat acttgaagct agacaggctt atcttggaca agaagaagat cgcttggcct
     1141 cgcgcgcaga tcagttggaa gaatttgtcc attacgtaaa aggcgagatc accaaggtag
     1201 tcggcaaata actgtcagac caagtttact catatatact ttagattgat ttaaaacttc
     1261 atttttaatt taaaaggatc taggtgaaga tcctttttga taatctcatg accaaaatcc
     1321 cttaacgtga gttttcgttc cactgagcgt cagaccccgt agaaaagatc aaaggatctt
     1381 cttgagatcc tttttttctg cgcgtaatct gctgcttgca aacaaaaaaa ccaccgctac
     1441 cagcggtggt ttgtttgccg gatcaagagc taccaactct ttttccgaag gtaactggct
     1501 tcagcagagc gcagatacca aatactgtcc ttctagtgta gccgtagtta ggccaccact
     1561 tcaagaactc tgtagcaccg cctacatacc tcgctctgct aatcctgtta ccagtggctg
     1621 ctgccagtgg cgataagtcg tgtcttaccg ggttggactc aagacgatag ttaccggata
     1681 aggcgcagcg gtcgggctga acggggggtt cgtgcacaca gcccagcttg gagcgaacga
     1741 cctacaccga actgagatac ctacagcgtg agctatgaga aagcgccacg cttcccgaag
     1801 ggagaaaggc ggacaggtat ccggtaagcg gcagggtcgg aacaggagag cgcacgaggg
     1861 agcttccagg gggaaacgcc tggtatcttt atagtcctgt cgggtttcgc cacctctgac
     1921 ttgagcgtcg atttttgtga tgctcgtcag gggggcggag cctatggaaa aacgccagca
     1981 acgcggcctt tttacggttc ctggcctttt gctggccttt tgctcacatg ttctttcctg
     2041 cgttatcccc tgattctgtg gataaccgta ttaccgcctt tgagtgagct gataccgctc
     2101 gccgcagccg aacgaccgag cgcagcgagt cagtgagcga ggaagcggaa gagcgcccaa
     2161 tacgcaaacc gcctctcccc gcgcgttggc cgattcatta atcactctgt ggtctcaagg
     2221 tcgcaactta aaagaattat ccatgcttga aaggcatgaa aattggatgg ttcatcatgg
     2281 acgtgtatac aaagatgata tagaaaaaga acaccgcttc aagacattca aggaaaacgt
     2341 tgagttcatc gaatctttca acaagaacgg aactcaacgt tataagctag ccgtcaataa
     2401 atatgctgat ctgaccactg aggaattcac aacatcattt atggggctcg acacttcatt
     2461 actatcccag caagaatcaa cagctacaac aacgtccttt aaatatgata gtgtgactga
     2521 agtgccgaat agcatggact ggagaaagag agggagtgtc acaggagtca aggatcaagg
     2581 tgtatgtgga tgttgttggg cattttctgc ggccgcggct atagaaggag catatcaaat
     2641 tgcaaacaac gaactaatct ctctttcaga gcaacaacta ttggattgct ctacgcagaa
     2701 caaaggctgc gagggcggac taatgactgt tgcttacgac ttcttacttg aaaacaatgg
     2761 cgggggcatt actacagaga ctaactatcc ttatgaagaa gctcaaaatg tttgcaagac
     2821 cgaacaacca gcagcagtta ctatcaatgg ctacgaagtc gtaccatctg acgagtcatc
     2881 gttgttgaaa gctgtagtga atcagccagt gtccattgga atagctgcta gccaagattt
     2941 acagttttac gcgggaggaa cttatgacgg aaactgtgcc gatcaaatta accatgctgt
     3001 aacagcgata ggatatggaa ctgatgagga aggtcagaaa tattggttgt tgaagaattc
     3061 atggggaaca agttggggcg agaatgggtt tatgaaaatt ataagagatt ctggggatcc
     3121 ttcaggtctt tgtgatatcg caaagatgtc atcttatcca aacatagcat gagctttgag
     3181 accacgaagt ggctcttcag tg
//
