# Supplementary material for: Bioengineering secreted proteases converts divergent Rcr3 orthologs and paralogs into extracellular immune co-receptors
Source: bioRxiv preprint, doi:10.1101/2024.02.14.580413, version 2 (2024-05-23)
Supplement: Dataset S2 [file 580413_file07.zip › S2_Dataset/pJK100-004.gb]

LOCUS       pJK100-004              7156 bp    DNA     circular UNA 29-JAN-2024
DEFINITION  pL2M-2x35S::NtPR1a-P0P1P2P3P4R5R6.
ACCESSION   urn.local...2cwe-ecqffyn
VERSION     urn.local...2cwe-ecqffyn
KEYWORDS    .
SOURCE      
  ORGANISM  .
FEATURES             Location/Qualifiers
     misc_feature    1..2785
                     /note="pVS1ori short"
                     /note="Derived using Geneious Prime 2023.1.2 'Annotate
                     from Database' based on nucleotide similarity"
                     /label="pVS1ori short"
     CDS             193..822
                     /note="StaA; similar to IncC2"
                     /codon_start=1
                     /transl_table=11
                     /product="pVS1 partitioning protein"
                     /protein_id="AAD19678.1"
                     /db_xref="GI:4378781"
                     /note="Derived using Geneious Prime 2023.1.2 'Annotate
                     from Database' based on protein similarity"
                     /label="pVS1 partitioning protein CDS"
     CDS             843..1058
                     /note="ORF3; not required for stable maintenance"
                     /codon_start=1
                     /transl_table=11
                     /product="hypothetical protein"
                     /protein_id="AAD19679.1"
                     /db_xref="GI:4378782"
                     /note="Derived using Geneious Prime 2023.1.2 'Annotate
                     from Database' based on protein similarity"
                     /label="hypothetical protein CDS"
     misc_feature    1089..1101
                     /name="KorB box"
                     /note="KorB box"
                     /note="Derived using Geneious Prime 2023.1.2 'Annotate
                     from Database' based on nucleotide similarity"
                     /label="KorB box"
     CDS             1217..2323
                     /note="RepA"
                     /transl_table=11
                     /product="pVS1 replication protein"
                     /protein_id="AAD19680.1"
                     /db_xref="GI:4378783"
                     /note="Derived using Geneious Prime 2023.1.2 'Annotate
                     from Database' based on protein similarity"
                     /label="pVS1 replication protein CDS"
     rep_origin      2389..2583
                     /note="pVS1 origin of replication"
                     /note="Derived using Geneious Prime 2023.1.2 'Annotate
                     from Database' based on nucleotide similarity"
                     /label="pVS1 origin of replication rep origin"
     misc_feature    2389..2396
                     /note="DnaA box"
                     /note="Derived using Geneious Prime 2023.1.2 'Annotate
                     from Database' based on nucleotide similarity"
                     /label="DnaA box"
     repeat_region   2400..2483
                     /note="21 bp repeats"
                     /rpt_type="direct"
                     /note="Derived using Geneious Prime 2023.1.2 'Annotate
                     from Database' based on nucleotide similarity"
                     /label="21 bp repeats repeat region"
     misc_feature    2484..2575
                     /note="AT-rich region"
                     /note="Derived using Geneious Prime 2023.1.2 'Annotate
                     from Database' based on nucleotide similarity"
                     /label="AT-rich region"
     misc_feature    2576..2583
                     /note="DnaA box"
                     /note="Derived using Geneious Prime 2023.1.2 'Annotate
                     from Database' based on nucleotide similarity"
                     /label="DnaA box"
     promoter        2791..2895
                     /gene="bla"
                     /note="AmpR promoter"
                     /note="Derived using Geneious Prime 2023.1.2 'Annotate
                     from Database' based on nucleotide similarity"
                     /label="bla promoter"
     CDS             2896..3690
                     /gene="aphA"
                     /function="kanamycin resistance"
                     /codon_start=1
                     /transl_table=11
                     /product="aminoglycoside 3'-phosphotransferase"
                     /protein_id="ADZ30886.1"
                     /db_xref="GI:325559604"
                     /note="Derived using Geneious Prime 2023.1.2 'Annotate
                     from Database' based on protein similarity"
                     /label="aphA CDS"
     terminator      3691..3838
                     /Note="Beta-lactamase TEM terminator"
                     /note="Derived using Geneious Prime 2023.1.2 'Annotate
                     from Database' based on nucleotide similarity"
                     /label="bla terminator"
     terminator      complement(3840..3878)
                     /name="Tndr"
                     /note="rho independent terminator"
                     /note="Derived using Geneious Prime 2023.1.2 'Annotate
                     from Database' based on nucleotide similarity"
                     /label="Tndr"
     rep_origin      3881..4449
                     /direction="RIGHT"
                     /note="high-copy-number ColE1/pMB1/pBR322/pUC origin of 
                     replication; ori"
                     /note="Derived using Geneious Prime 2023.1.2 'Annotate
                     from Database' based on nucleotide similarity"
                     /label="ori rep origin"
     misc_RNA        3897..4449
                     /name="RNA-II"
                     /note="Derived using Geneious Prime 2023.1.2 'Annotate
                     from Database' based on nucleotide similarity"
                     /label="RNA-II"
     terminator      complement(3898..3931)
                     /name="Tndr"
                     /note="rho independent terminator"
                     /note="Derived using Geneious Prime 2023.1.2 'Annotate
                     from Database' based on nucleotide similarity"
                     /label="Tndr"
     misc_RNA        complement(3900..4007)
                     /name="RNA-I"
                     /note="Derived using Geneious Prime 2023.1.2 'Annotate
                     from Database' based on nucleotide similarity"
                     /label="RNA-I"
     misc_feature    4516..4662
                     /note="LB; left border. Identical to sequence near
                     agrocinopine synthase on Agrobacterium tumefaciens strain
                     1D1460 plasmid pTi1D1460 (CP032929 nucleotides 161,573 -
                     161,719). "
                     /note="Derived using Geneious Prime 2023.1.2 'Annotate
                     from Database' based on nucleotide similarity"
                     /label="LB; left border"
     misc_feature    4585..4609
                     /note="T-DNA left border sequence (Thole et al., (2007)
                     Plant Physiol 145:1211-1219)"
                     /note="Derived using Geneious Prime 2023.1.2 'Annotate
                     from Database' based on nucleotide similarity"
                     /label="misc"
     promoter        4700..5443
                     /note="Double CaMV 35S"
                     /note="Derived using Geneious Prime 2023.1.2 'Annotate
                     from Database' based on nucleotide similarity"
                     /label="2x35S pro (Plant Parts Kit)"
     misc_feature    5476..5530
                     /note="TMV Omega; translational enhancer from the tobacco
                     mosaic virus 5'-leader sequence (Gallie et al., 1988)"
                     /note="Derived using Geneious Prime 2023.1.2 'Annotate
                     from Database' based on nucleotide similarity"
                     /label="TMV Omega (Plant parts kit)"
     sig_peptide     5538..5627
                     /peptide="MGFVLFSQLPSFLLVSTLLLFLVISHSCRA"
                     /note="Derived using Geneious Prime 2023.1.2 'Annotate
                     from Database' based on protein similarity"
                     /label="signal peptide"
     CDS             5538..5627
                     /codon_start=1
                     /transl_table=1
                     /note="Nicotiana tabacum PR1a signal peptide (AA 1 to 30)"
                     /note="Derived using Geneious Prime 2023.1.2 'Annotate
                     from Database' based on protein similarity"
                     /label="NtPR1a SP CDS"
     CDS             join(5628,5818..5822)
                     /label="linker CDS"
     intron          5629..5817
                     /Note="Portable intron (PIV2 aka IV2)"
                     /note="Derived using Geneious Prime 2023.1.2 'Annotate
                     from Database' based on nucleotide similarity"
                     /label="PIV2"
     CDS             <5823..>6125
                     /gene="pip1"
                     /product="phytophthora-inhibited protease 1"
                     /protein_id="ABG23376.1"
                     /db_xref="GI:108937128"
                     /note="Derived using Geneious Prime 2020.1.1 'Annotate
                     from Database' based on nucleotide similarity"
                     /label="Pip1 pro-domain fragment CDS"
     CDS             <6126..>6206
                     /gene="pip1"
                     /product="phytophthora-inhibited protease 1"
                     /protein_id="ABG23376.1"
                     /db_xref="GI:108937128"
                     /note="Derived using Geneious Prime 2020.1.1 'Annotate
                     from Database' based on nucleotide similarity"
                     /label="Pip1 fragment 1 CDS"
     CDS             <6207..>6311
                     /gene="pip1"
                     /product="phytophthora-inhibited protease 1"
                     /protein_id="ABG23376.1"
                     /db_xref="GI:108937128"
                     /note="Derived using Geneious Prime 2020.1.1 'Annotate
                     from Database' based on nucleotide similarity"
                     /label="Pip1 fragment 2 CDS"
     CDS             <6312..>6386
                     /gene="pip1"
                     /product="phytophthora-inhibited protease 1"
                     /protein_id="ABG23376.1"
                     /db_xref="GI:108937128"
                     /note="Derived using Geneious Prime 2020.1.1 'Annotate
                     from Database' based on nucleotide similarity"
                     /label="Pip1 fragment 3 CDS"
     CDS             <6387..>6506
                     /gene="pip1"
                     /product="phytophthora-inhibited protease 1"
                     /protein_id="ABG23376.1"
                     /db_xref="GI:108937128"
                     /note="Derived using Geneious Prime 2020.1.1 'Annotate
                     from Database' based on nucleotide similarity"
                     /label="Pip1 fragment 4 CDS"
     CDS             <6507..>6644
                     /gene="Rcr3"
                     /note="required for Cf-2-dependent disease resistance"
                     /product="cysteine protease"
                     /protein_id="AAM19207.1"
                     /db_xref="GI:20334373"
                     /note="Derived using Geneious Prime 2020.1.1 'Annotate
                     from Database' based on nucleotide similarity"
                     /label="Rcr3pim fragment 5 CDS"
     CDS             <6645..6773
                     /gene="Rcr3"
                     /note="required for Cf-2-dependent disease resistance"
                     /product="cysteine protease"
                     /protein_id="AAM19207.1"
                     /db_xref="GI:20334373"
                     /note="Derived using Geneious Prime 2020.1.1 'Annotate
                     from Database' based on nucleotide similarity"
                     /label="Rcr3pim fragment 6 CDS"
     terminator      6778..6981
                     /note="CaMV poly(A) signal; cauliflower mosaic virus
                     polyadenylation signal"
                     /note="Plant parts kit"
                     /note="Derived using Geneious Prime 2023.1.2 'Annotate
                     from Database' based on nucleotide similarity"
                     /label="35S terminator"
     misc_feature    complement(7027..7152)
                     /note="RB; Right border. Identical to sequence near
                     D-nopaline dehydrogenase on Agrobacterium tumefaciens
                     strain 1D1460 plasmid pTi1D1460. Partial RB overdrive
                     sequence (CP032929 nucleotides 186,435 - 186,560)."
                     /label="RB partial overdrive sequence"
     misc_feature    7045..7069
                     /note="T-DNA right border sequence (Thole et al., (2007)
                     Plant Physiol 145:1211-1219)"
                     /note="Derived using Geneious Prime 2023.1.2 'Annotate
                     from Database' based on nucleotide similarity"
                     /label="misc"
ORIGIN      
        1 cgtgcggctg catgaaatcc tggccggttt gtctgatgcc aagctggcgg cctggccggc
       61 cagcttggcc gctgaagaaa ccgagcgccg ccgtctaaaa aggtgatgtg tatttgagta
      121 aaacagcttg cgtcatgcgg tcgctgcgta tatgatgcga tgagtaaata aacaaatacg
      181 caaggggaac gcatgaaggt tatcgctgta cttaaccaga aaggcgggtc aggcaagacg
      241 accatcgcaa cccatctagc ccgcgccctg caactcgccg gggccgatgt tctgttagtc
      301 gattccgatc cccagggcag tgcccgcgat tgggcggccg tgcgggaaga tcaaccgcta
      361 accgttgtcg gcatcgaccg cccgacgatt gaccgcgacg tgaaggccat cggccggcgc
      421 gacttcgtag tgatcgacgg agcgccccag gcggcggact tggctgtgtc cgcgatcaag
      481 gcagccgact tcgtgctgat tccggtgcag ccaagccctt acgacatatg ggccaccgcc
      541 gacctggtgg agctggttaa gcagcgcatt gaggtcacgg atggaaggct acaagcggcc
      601 tttgtcgtgt cgcgggcgat caaaggcacg cgcatcggcg gtgaggttgc cgaggcgctg
      661 gccgggtacg agctgcccat tcttgagtcc cgtatcacgc agcgcgtgag ctacccaggc
      721 actgccgccg ccggcacaac cgttcttgaa tcagaacccg agggcgacgc tgcccgcgag
      781 gtccaggcgc tggccgctga aattaaatca aaactcattt gagttaatga ggtaaagaga
      841 aaatgagcaa aagcacaaac acgctaagtg ccggccgtcc gagcgcacgc agcagcaagg
      901 ctgcaacgtt ggccagcctg gcagacacgc cagccatgaa gcgggtcaac tttcagttgc
      961 cggcggagga tcacaccaag ctgaagatgt acgcggtacg ccaaggcaag accattaccg
     1021 agctgctatc tgaatacatc gcgcagctac cagagtaaat gagcaaatga ataaatgagt
     1081 agatgaattt tagcggctaa aggaggcggc atggaaaatc aagaacaacc aggcaccgac
     1141 gccgtggaat gccccatgtg tggaggaacg ggcggttggc caggcgtaag cggctgggtt
     1201 gtctgccggc cctgcaatgg cactggaacc cccaagcccg aggaatcggc gtgacggtcg
     1261 caaaccatcc ggcccggtac aaatcggcgc ggcgctgggt gatgacctgg tggagaagtt
     1321 gaaggccgcg caggccgccc agcggcaacg catcgaggca gaagcacgcc ccggtgaatc
     1381 gtggcaagcg gccgctgatc gaatccgcaa agaatcccgg caaccgccgg cagccggtgc
     1441 gccgtcgatt aggaagccgc ccaagggcga cgagcaacca gattttttcg ttccgatgct
     1501 ctatgacgtg ggcacccgcg atagtcgcag catcatggac gtggccgttt tccgtctgtc
     1561 gaagcgtgac cgacgagctg gcgaggtgat ccgctacgag cttccagacg ggcacgtaga
     1621 ggtttccgca gggccggccg gcatggccag tgtgtgggat tacgacctgg tactgatggc
     1681 ggtttcccat ctaaccgaat ccatgaaccg ataccgggaa gggaagggag acaagcccgg
     1741 ccgcgtgttc cgtccacacg ttgcggacgt actcaagttc tgccggcgag ccgatggcgg
     1801 aaagcagaaa gacgacctgg tagaaacctg cattcggtta aacaccacgc acgttgccat
     1861 gcagcgtacg aagaaggcca agaacggccg cctggtgacg gtatccgagg gtgaagcctt
     1921 gattagccgc tacaagatcg taaagagcga aaccgggcgg ccggagtaca tcgagatcga
     1981 gctagctgat tggatgtacc gcgagatcac agaaggcaag aacccggacg tgctgacggt
     2041 tcaccccgat tactttttga tcgatcccgg catcggccgt tttctctacc gcctggcacg
     2101 ccgcgccgca ggcaaggcag aagccagatg gttgttcaag acgatctacg aacgcagtgg
     2161 cagcgccgga gagttcaaga agttctgttt caccgtgcgc aagctgatcg ggtcaaatga
     2221 cctgccggag tacgatttga aggaggaggc ggggcaggct ggcccgatcc tagtcatgcg
     2281 ctaccgcaac ctgatcgagg gcgaagcatc cgccggttcc taatgtacgg agcagatgct
     2341 agggcaaatt gccctagcag gggaaaaagg tcgaaaaagc ttctttcctg tggatagcac
     2401 gtacattggg aacccaaagc cgtacattgg gaaccggaac ccgtacattg ggaacccaaa
     2461 gccgtacatt gggaaccggt cacacatgta agtgactgat ataaaagaga aaaaaggcga
     2521 tttttccgcc taaaactctt taaaacttat taaaactctt aaaacccgcc tggcctgtgc
     2581 ataactgtct ggccagcgca cagccgaaca gctgcaaaaa gcgcctaccc ttcggtcgct
     2641 gcgctcccta cgccccgccg cttcgcgtcg gcctatcgcg gccgctggcc gctcaaaaat
     2701 ggctggccta cggccaggca atctaccagg gcgcggacaa gccgcgccgt cgccactcga
     2761 ccgccggcgc ccacatcaag gctccgagtg cgcggaaccc ctatttgttt atttttctaa
     2821 atacattcaa atatgtatcc gctcatgaga caataaccct gataaatgct tcaataatat
     2881 tgaaaaagga agagtatggc taaaatgaga atatcaccgg aattgaaaaa actgatcgaa
     2941 aaataccgct gcgtaaaaga tacggaagga atgtctcctg ctaaggtata taagctggtg
     3001 ggagaaaatg aaaacctata tttaaaaatg acggacagcc ggtataaagg gaccacctat
     3061 gatgtggaac gggaaaagga catgatgcta tggctggaag gaaagctgcc tgttccaaag
     3121 gtcctgcact ttgaacggca tgatggctgg agcaatctgc tcatgagtga ggccgatggc
     3181 gtcctttgct cggaagagta tgaagatgaa caaagccctg aaaagattat cgagctgtat
     3241 gcggagtgca tcaggctctt tcactccatc gacatatcgg attgtcccta tacgaatagc
     3301 ttagacagcc gcttagccga attggattac ttactgaata acgatctggc cgatgtggat
     3361 tgcgaaaact gggaagagga cactccattt aaagatccgc gcgagctgta tgatttttta
     3421 aagacggaaa agcccgaaga ggaacttgtc ttttcccacg gcgacctggg agacagcaac
     3481 atctttgtga aagatggcaa agtaagtggc tttattgatc ttgggagaag cggcagggcg
     3541 gacaagtggt atgacattgc cttctgcgtc cggtcgctca gggaggatat cggggaagaa
     3601 cagtatgtcg agctattttt tgacttactg gggatcaagc ctgattggga gaaaataaaa
     3661 tattatattt tactggatga attgttttag ctgtcagacc aagtttactc atatatactt
     3721 tagattgatt taaaacttca tttttaattt aaaaggatct aggtgaagat cctttttgat
     3781 aatctcatga ccaaaatccc ttaacgtgag ttttcgttcc actgagcgtc agaccccgta
     3841 gaaaagatca aaggatcttc ttgagatcct ttttttctgc gcgtaatctg ctgcttgcaa
     3901 acaaaaaaac caccgctacc agcggtggtt tgtttgccgg atcaagagct accaactctt
     3961 tttccgaagg taactggctt cagcagagcg cagataccaa atactgttct tctagtgtag
     4021 ccgtagttag gccaccactt caagaactct gtagcaccgc ctacatacct cgctctgcta
     4081 atcctgttac cagtggctgc tgccagtggc gataagtcgt gtcttaccgg gttggactca
     4141 agacgatagt taccggataa ggcgcagcgg tcgggctgaa cggggggttc gtgcacacag
     4201 cccagcttgg agcgaacgac ctacaccgaa ctgagatacc tacagcgtga gctatgagaa
     4261 agcgccacgc ttcccgaagg gagaaaggcg gacaggtatc cggtaagcgg cagggtcgga
     4321 acaggagagc gcacgaggga gcttccaggg ggaaacgcct ggtatcttta tagtcctgtc
     4381 gggtttcgcc acctctgact tgagcgtcga tttttgtgat gctcgtcagg ggggcggagc
     4441 ctatggaaaa acgccagcaa cgcggccttt ttacggttcc tgctcggatc tgttggaccg
     4501 gacagtagtc atggttgatg ggctgcctgt atcgagtggt gattttgtgc cgagctgccg
     4561 gtcggggagc tgttggctgg ctggtggcag gatatattgt ggtgtaaaca aattgacgct
     4621 tagacaactt aataacacat tgcggacgtt tttaatgtac tggggttgaa cactctgtgc
     4681 cgaattcgga tccggaggtc aacatggtgg agcacgacac tctggtctac tccaaaaatg
     4741 tcaaagatac agtctcagaa gatcaaaggg ctattgagac ttttcaacaa aggataattt
     4801 cgggaaacct cctcggattc cattgcccag ctatctgtca cttcatcgaa aggacagtag
     4861 aaaaggaagg tggctcctac aaatgccatc attgcgataa aggaaaggct atcattcaag
     4921 atctctctgc cgacagtggt cccaaagatg gacccccacc cacgaggagc atcgtggaaa
     4981 aagaagaggt tccaaccacg tctacaaagc aagtggattg atgtgataac atggtggagc
     5041 acgacactct ggtctactcc aaaaatgtca aagatacagt ctcagaagat caaagggcta
     5101 ttgagacttt tcaacaaagg ataatttcgg gaaacctcct cggattccat tgcccagcta
     5161 tctgtcactt catcgaaagg acagtagaaa aggaaggtgg ctcctacaaa tgccatcatt
     5221 gcgataaagg aaaggctatc attcaagatc tctctgccga cagtggtccc aaagatggac
     5281 ccccacccac gaggagcatc gtggaaaaag aagaggttcc aaccacgtct acaaagcaag
     5341 tggattgatg tgacatctcc actgacgtaa gggatgacgc acaatcccac tatccttcgc
     5401 aagacccttc ctctatataa ggaagttcat ttcatttgga gaggacacgc tcgagtataa
     5461 gagctcattt ttacaacaat taccaacaac aacaaacaac aaacaacatt acaattacat
     5521 ttacaattat cgatacaatg ggatttgttc tcttttcaca attgccttca tttcttcttg
     5581 tctctacact tctcttattc ctagtaatat cccactcttg ccgtgcaggt aagtttctgc
     5641 ttctaccttt gatatatata taataattat cattaattag tagtaatata atatttcaaa
     5701 tatttttttc aaaataaaag aatgtagtat atagcaattg cttttctgta gtttataagt
     5761 gtgtatattt taatttataa cttttctaat atatgaccaa aatttgttga tgtgcaggag
     5821 gtcgcaactt aaaagaatta tccatgcttg aaaggcatga aaattggatg gttcatcatg
     5881 gacgtgtata caaagatgat atagaaaaag aacaccgctt caagacattc aaggaaaacg
     5941 ttgagttcat cgaatctttc aacaagaacg gaactcaacg ttataagcta gccgtcaata
     6001 aatatgctga tctgaccact gaggaattca caacatcatt tatggggctc gacacttcat
     6061 tactatccca gcaagaatca acagctacaa caacgtcctt taaatatgat agtgtgactg
     6121 aagtgccgaa tagcatggac tggagaaaga gagggagtgt cacaggagtc aaggatcaag
     6181 gtgtatgtgg atgttgttgg gcattttctg cggccgcggc tatagaagga gcatatcaaa
     6241 ttgcaaacaa cgaactaatc tctctttcag agcaacaact attggattgc tctacgcaga
     6301 acaaaggctg cgagggcgga ctaatgactg tcgcttacga cttcttactt cagaacaatg
     6361 gcgggggcat taccacagag actaactatc cttatgaaga agctcaaaat gtttgcaaga
     6421 ccgaacaacc agcagcagtt actatcaatg gctacgaagt cgtaccatct gacgagtcat
     6481 cgttgttgaa agctgtagtg aatcagccag tgtccattgg aatagctgct agccaagatt
     6541 tacagtttta cgcgggagga acttatgacg gaaactgtgc cgatcaaatt aaccatgctg
     6601 taacagcgat aggatatgga actgatgagg aaggtcagaa atattggttg ttgaagaatt
     6661 catggggaac aagttggggc gagaatgggt ttatgaaaat tataagagat tctggggatc
     6721 cttcaggtct ttgtgatatc gcaaagatgt catcttatcc aaacatagca tgagcttctc
     6781 tagctagagt cgatcgacaa gctcgagttt ctccataata atgtgtgagt agttcccaga
     6841 taagggaatt agggttccta tagggtttcg ctcatgtgtt gagcatataa gaaaccctta
     6901 gtatgtattt gtatttgtaa aatacttcta tcaataaaat ttctaattcc taaaaccaaa
     6961 atccagtact aaaatccaga tcgctgcaag aggatgcaca tgtgaccgag ggacacgaag
     7021 tgatccgttt aaactatcag tgtttgacag gatatattgg cgggtaaacc taagagaaaa
     7081 gagcgtttat tagaataatc ggatatttaa aagggcgtga aaaggtttat ccgttcgtcc
     7141 atttgtatgt gccagc
//
