# Supplementary material for: Bioengineering secreted proteases converts divergent Rcr3 orthologs and paralogs into extracellular immune co-receptors
Source: bioRxiv preprint, doi:10.1101/2024.02.14.580413, version 2 (2024-05-23)
Supplement: Dataset S2 [file 580413_file07.zip › S2_Dataset/pJK100-055.gb]

LOCUS       pJK100-055              7156 bp    DNA     circular UNA 29-JAN-2024
DEFINITION  pL2M-2x35S::NtPR1a-P0R1R2P3R4R5P6.
ACCESSION   urn.local...2csb-ecqffxz
VERSION     urn.local...2csb-ecqffxz
KEYWORDS    .
SOURCE      
  ORGANISM  .
FEATURES             Location/Qualifiers
     misc_feature    1..2785
                     /note="pVS1ori short"
                     /note="Derived using Geneious Prime 2023.1.2 'Annotate
                     from Database' based on nucleotide similarity"
                     /label="pVS1ori short"
     CDS             193..822
                     /note="StaA; similar to IncC2"
                     /codon_start=1
                     /transl_table=11
                     /product="pVS1 partitioning protein"
                     /protein_id="AAD19678.1"
                     /db_xref="GI:4378781"
                     /note="Derived using Geneious Prime 2023.1.2 'Annotate
                     from Database' based on protein similarity"
                     /label="pVS1 partitioning protein CDS"
     CDS             843..1058
                     /note="ORF3; not required for stable maintenance"
                     /codon_start=1
                     /transl_table=11
                     /product="hypothetical protein"
                     /protein_id="AAD19679.1"
                     /db_xref="GI:4378782"
                     /note="Derived using Geneious Prime 2023.1.2 'Annotate
                     from Database' based on protein similarity"
                     /label="hypothetical protein CDS"
     misc_feature    1089..1101
                     /name="KorB box"
                     /note="KorB box"
                     /note="Derived using Geneious Prime 2023.1.2 'Annotate
                     from Database' based on nucleotide similarity"
                     /label="KorB box"
     CDS             1217..2323
                     /note="RepA"
                     /transl_table=11
                     /product="pVS1 replication protein"
                     /protein_id="AAD19680.1"
                     /db_xref="GI:4378783"
                     /note="Derived using Geneious Prime 2023.1.2 'Annotate
                     from Database' based on protein similarity"
                     /label="pVS1 replication protein CDS"
     rep_origin      2389..2583
                     /note="pVS1 origin of replication"
                     /note="Derived using Geneious Prime 2023.1.2 'Annotate
                     from Database' based on nucleotide similarity"
                     /label="pVS1 origin of replication rep origin"
     misc_feature    2389..2396
                     /note="DnaA box"
                     /note="Derived using Geneious Prime 2023.1.2 'Annotate
                     from Database' based on nucleotide similarity"
                     /label="DnaA box"
     repeat_region   2400..2483
                     /note="21 bp repeats"
                     /rpt_type="direct"
                     /note="Derived using Geneious Prime 2023.1.2 'Annotate
                     from Database' based on nucleotide similarity"
                     /label="21 bp repeats repeat region"
     misc_feature    2484..2575
                     /note="AT-rich region"
                     /note="Derived using Geneious Prime 2023.1.2 'Annotate
                     from Database' based on nucleotide similarity"
                     /label="AT-rich region"
     misc_feature    2576..2583
                     /note="DnaA box"
                     /note="Derived using Geneious Prime 2023.1.2 'Annotate
                     from Database' based on nucleotide similarity"
                     /label="DnaA box"
     promoter        2791..2895
                     /gene="bla"
                     /note="AmpR promoter"
                     /note="Derived using Geneious Prime 2023.1.2 'Annotate
                     from Database' based on nucleotide similarity"
                     /label="bla promoter"
     CDS             2896..3690
                     /gene="aphA"
                     /function="kanamycin resistance"
                     /codon_start=1
                     /transl_table=11
                     /product="aminoglycoside 3'-phosphotransferase"
                     /protein_id="ADZ30886.1"
                     /db_xref="GI:325559604"
                     /note="Derived using Geneious Prime 2023.1.2 'Annotate
                     from Database' based on protein similarity"
                     /label="aphA CDS"
     terminator      3691..3838
                     /Note="Beta-lactamase TEM terminator"
                     /note="Derived using Geneious Prime 2023.1.2 'Annotate
                     from Database' based on nucleotide similarity"
                     /label="bla terminator"
     terminator      complement(3840..3878)
                     /name="Tndr"
                     /note="rho independent terminator"
                     /note="Derived using Geneious Prime 2023.1.2 'Annotate
                     from Database' based on nucleotide similarity"
                     /label="Tndr"
     rep_origin      3881..4449
                     /direction="RIGHT"
                     /note="high-copy-number ColE1/pMB1/pBR322/pUC origin of 
                     replication; ori"
                     /note="Derived using Geneious Prime 2023.1.2 'Annotate
                     from Database' based on nucleotide similarity"
                     /label="ori rep origin"
     misc_RNA        3897..4449
                     /name="RNA-II"
                     /note="Derived using Geneious Prime 2023.1.2 'Annotate
                     from Database' based on nucleotide similarity"
                     /label="RNA-II"
     terminator      complement(3898..3931)
                     /name="Tndr"
                     /note="rho independent terminator"
                     /note="Derived using Geneious Prime 2023.1.2 'Annotate
                     from Database' based on nucleotide similarity"
                     /label="Tndr"
     misc_RNA        complement(3900..4007)
                     /name="RNA-I"
                     /note="Derived using Geneious Prime 2023.1.2 'Annotate
                     from Database' based on nucleotide similarity"
                     /label="RNA-I"
     misc_feature    4516..4662
                     /note="LB; left border. Identical to sequence near
                     agrocinopine synthase on Agrobacterium tumefaciens strain
                     1D1460 plasmid pTi1D1460 (CP032929 nucleotides 161,573 -
                     161,719). "
                     /note="Derived using Geneious Prime 2023.1.2 'Annotate
                     from Database' based on nucleotide similarity"
                     /label="LB; left border"
     misc_feature    4585..4609
                     /note="T-DNA left border sequence (Thole et al., (2007)
                     Plant Physiol 145:1211-1219)"
                     /note="Derived using Geneious Prime 2023.1.2 'Annotate
                     from Database' based on nucleotide similarity"
                     /label="misc"
     promoter        4700..5443
                     /note="Double CaMV 35S"
                     /note="Derived using Geneious Prime 2023.1.2 'Annotate
                     from Database' based on nucleotide similarity"
                     /label="2x35S pro (Plant Parts Kit)"
     misc_feature    5476..5530
                     /note="TMV Omega; translational enhancer from the tobacco
                     mosaic virus 5'-leader sequence (Gallie et al., 1988)"
                     /note="Derived using Geneious Prime 2023.1.2 'Annotate
                     from Database' based on nucleotide similarity"
                     /label="TMV Omega (Plant parts kit)"
     sig_peptide     5538..5627
                     /peptide="MGFVLFSQLPSFLLVSTLLLFLVISHSCRA"
                     /note="Derived using Geneious Prime 2023.1.2 'Annotate
                     from Database' based on protein similarity"
                     /label="signal peptide"
     CDS             5538..5627
                     /codon_start=1
                     /transl_table=1
                     /note="Nicotiana tabacum PR1a signal peptide (AA 1 to 30)"
                     /note="Derived using Geneious Prime 2023.1.2 'Annotate
                     from Database' based on protein similarity"
                     /label="NtPR1a SP CDS"
     CDS             join(5628,5818..5822)
                     /label="linker CDS"
     intron          5629..5817
                     /Note="Portable intron (PIV2 aka IV2)"
                     /note="Derived using Geneious Prime 2023.1.2 'Annotate
                     from Database' based on nucleotide similarity"
                     /label="PIV2"
     CDS             <5823..>6125
                     /gene="pip1"
                     /product="phytophthora-inhibited protease 1"
                     /protein_id="ABG23376.1"
                     /db_xref="GI:108937128"
                     /note="Derived using Geneious Prime 2020.1.1 'Annotate
                     from Database' based on nucleotide similarity"
                     /label="Pip1 pro-domain fragment CDS"
     CDS             <6126..>6206
                     /gene="Rcr3"
                     /note="required for Cf-2-dependent disease resistance"
                     /product="cysteine protease"
                     /protein_id="AAM19207.1"
                     /db_xref="GI:20334373"
                     /note="Derived using Geneious Prime 2020.1.1 'Annotate
                     from Database' based on nucleotide similarity"
                     /label="Rcr3pim fragment 1 CDS"
     CDS             <6207..>6311
                     /gene="Rcr3"
                     /note="required for Cf-2-dependent disease resistance"
                     /product="cysteine protease"
                     /protein_id="AAM19207.1"
                     /db_xref="GI:20334373"
                     /note="Derived using Geneious Prime 2020.1.1 'Annotate
                     from Database' based on nucleotide similarity"
                     /label="Rcr3pim fragment 2 CDS"
     CDS             <6312..>6386
                     /gene="pip1"
                     /product="phytophthora-inhibited protease 1"
                     /protein_id="ABG23376.1"
                     /db_xref="GI:108937128"
                     /note="Derived using Geneious Prime 2020.1.1 'Annotate
                     from Database' based on nucleotide similarity"
                     /label="Pip1 fragment 3 CDS"
     CDS             <6387..>6509
                     /gene="Rcr3"
                     /note="required for Cf-2-dependent disease resistance"
                     /product="cysteine protease"
                     /protein_id="AAM19207.1"
                     /db_xref="GI:20334373"
                     /note="Derived using Geneious Prime 2020.1.1 'Annotate
                     from Database' based on nucleotide similarity"
                     /label="Rcr3pim fragment 4 CDS"
     CDS             <6510..>6647
                     /gene="Rcr3"
                     /note="required for Cf-2-dependent disease resistance"
                     /product="cysteine protease"
                     /protein_id="AAM19207.1"
                     /db_xref="GI:20334373"
                     /note="Derived using Geneious Prime 2020.1.1 'Annotate
                     from Database' based on nucleotide similarity"
                     /label="Rcr3pim fragment 5 CDS"
     CDS             <6648..6773
                     /gene="pip1"
                     /product="phytophthora-inhibited protease 1"
                     /protein_id="ABG23376.1"
                     /db_xref="GI:108937128"
                     /note="Derived using Geneious Prime 2020.1.1 'Annotate
                     from Database' based on nucleotide similarity"
                     /label="Pip1 fragment 6 CDS"
     terminator      6778..6981
                     /note="CaMV poly(A) signal; cauliflower mosaic virus
                     polyadenylation signal"
                     /note="Plant parts kit"
                     /note="Derived using Geneious Prime 2023.1.2 'Annotate
                     from Database' based on nucleotide similarity"
                     /label="35S terminator"
     misc_feature    complement(7027..7152)
                     /note="RB; Right border. Identical to sequence near
                     D-nopaline dehydrogenase on Agrobacterium tumefaciens
                     strain 1D1460 plasmid pTi1D1460. Partial RB overdrive
                     sequence (CP032929 nucleotides 186,435 - 186,560)."
                     /label="RB partial overdrive sequence"
     misc_feature    7045..7069
                     /note="T-DNA right border sequence (Thole et al., (2007)
                     Plant Physiol 145:1211-1219)"
                     /note="Derived using Geneious Prime 2023.1.2 'Annotate
                     from Database' based on nucleotide similarity"
                     /label="misc"
ORIGIN      
        1 cgtgcggctg catgaaatcc tggccggttt gtctgatgcc aagctggcgg cctggccggc
       61 cagcttggcc gctgaagaaa ccgagcgccg ccgtctaaaa aggtgatgtg tatttgagta
      121 aaacagcttg cgtcatgcgg tcgctgcgta tatgatgcga tgagtaaata aacaaatacg
      181 caaggggaac gcatgaaggt tatcgctgta cttaaccaga aaggcgggtc aggcaagacg
      241 accatcgcaa cccatctagc ccgcgccctg caactcgccg gggccgatgt tctgttagtc
      301 gattccgatc cccagggcag tgcccgcgat tgggcggccg tgcgggaaga tcaaccgcta
      361 accgttgtcg gcatcgaccg cccgacgatt gaccgcgacg tgaaggccat cggccggcgc
      421 gacttcgtag tgatcgacgg agcgccccag gcggcggact tggctgtgtc cgcgatcaag
      481 gcagccgact tcgtgctgat tccggtgcag ccaagccctt acgacatatg ggccaccgcc
      541 gacctggtgg agctggttaa gcagcgcatt gaggtcacgg atggaaggct acaagcggcc
      601 tttgtcgtgt cgcgggcgat caaaggcacg cgcatcggcg gtgaggttgc cgaggcgctg
      661 gccgggtacg agctgcccat tcttgagtcc cgtatcacgc agcgcgtgag ctacccaggc
      721 actgccgccg ccggcacaac cgttcttgaa tcagaacccg agggcgacgc tgcccgcgag
      781 gtccaggcgc tggccgctga aattaaatca aaactcattt gagttaatga ggtaaagaga
      841 aaatgagcaa aagcacaaac acgctaagtg ccggccgtcc gagcgcacgc agcagcaagg
      901 ctgcaacgtt ggccagcctg gcagacacgc cagccatgaa gcgggtcaac tttcagttgc
      961 cggcggagga tcacaccaag ctgaagatgt acgcggtacg ccaaggcaag accattaccg
     1021 agctgctatc tgaatacatc gcgcagctac cagagtaaat gagcaaatga ataaatgagt
     1081 agatgaattt tagcggctaa aggaggcggc atggaaaatc aagaacaacc aggcaccgac
     1141 gccgtggaat gccccatgtg tggaggaacg ggcggttggc caggcgtaag cggctgggtt
     1201 gtctgccggc cctgcaatgg cactggaacc cccaagcccg aggaatcggc gtgacggtcg
     1261 caaaccatcc ggcccggtac aaatcggcgc ggcgctgggt gatgacctgg tggagaagtt
     1321 gaaggccgcg caggccgccc agcggcaacg catcgaggca gaagcacgcc ccggtgaatc
     1381 gtggcaagcg gccgctgatc gaatccgcaa agaatcccgg caaccgccgg cagccggtgc
     1441 gccgtcgatt aggaagccgc ccaagggcga cgagcaacca gattttttcg ttccgatgct
     1501 ctatgacgtg ggcacccgcg atagtcgcag catcatggac gtggccgttt tccgtctgtc
     1561 gaagcgtgac cgacgagctg gcgaggtgat ccgctacgag cttccagacg ggcacgtaga
     1621 ggtttccgca gggccggccg gcatggccag tgtgtgggat tacgacctgg tactgatggc
     1681 ggtttcccat ctaaccgaat ccatgaaccg ataccgggaa gggaagggag acaagcccgg
     1741 ccgcgtgttc cgtccacacg ttgcggacgt actcaagttc tgccggcgag ccgatggcgg
     1801 aaagcagaaa gacgacctgg tagaaacctg cattcggtta aacaccacgc acgttgccat
     1861 gcagcgtacg aagaaggcca agaacggccg cctggtgacg gtatccgagg gtgaagcctt
     1921 gattagccgc tacaagatcg taaagagcga aaccgggcgg ccggagtaca tcgagatcga
     1981 gctagctgat tggatgtacc gcgagatcac agaaggcaag aacccggacg tgctgacggt
     2041 tcaccccgat tactttttga tcgatcccgg catcggccgt tttctctacc gcctggcacg
     2101 ccgcgccgca ggcaaggcag aagccagatg gttgttcaag acgatctacg aacgcagtgg
     2161 cagcgccgga gagttcaaga agttctgttt caccgtgcgc aagctgatcg ggtcaaatga
     2221 cctgccggag tacgatttga aggaggaggc ggggcaggct ggcccgatcc tagtcatgcg
     2281 ctaccgcaac ctgatcgagg gcgaagcatc cgccggttcc taatgtacgg agcagatgct
     2341 agggcaaatt gccctagcag gggaaaaagg tcgaaaaagc ttctttcctg tggatagcac
     2401 gtacattggg aacccaaagc cgtacattgg gaaccggaac ccgtacattg ggaacccaaa
     2461 gccgtacatt gggaaccggt cacacatgta agtgactgat ataaaagaga aaaaaggcga
     2521 tttttccgcc taaaactctt taaaacttat taaaactctt aaaacccgcc tggcctgtgc
     2581 ataactgtct ggccagcgca cagccgaaca gctgcaaaaa gcgcctaccc ttcggtcgct
     2641 gcgctcccta cgccccgccg cttcgcgtcg gcctatcgcg gccgctggcc gctcaaaaat
     2701 ggctggccta cggccaggca atctaccagg gcgcggacaa gccgcgccgt cgccactcga
     2761 ccgccggcgc ccacatcaag gctccgagtg cgcggaaccc ctatttgttt atttttctaa
     2821 atacattcaa atatgtatcc gctcatgaga caataaccct gataaatgct tcaataatat
     2881 tgaaaaagga agagtatggc taaaatgaga atatcaccgg aattgaaaaa actgatcgaa
     2941 aaataccgct gcgtaaaaga tacggaagga atgtctcctg ctaaggtata taagctggtg
     3001 ggagaaaatg aaaacctata tttaaaaatg acggacagcc ggtataaagg gaccacctat
     3061 gatgtggaac gggaaaagga catgatgcta tggctggaag gaaagctgcc tgttccaaag
     3121 gtcctgcact ttgaacggca tgatggctgg agcaatctgc tcatgagtga ggccgatggc
     3181 gtcctttgct cggaagagta tgaagatgaa caaagccctg aaaagattat cgagctgtat
     3241 gcggagtgca tcaggctctt tcactccatc gacatatcgg attgtcccta tacgaatagc
     3301 ttagacagcc gcttagccga attggattac ttactgaata acgatctggc cgatgtggat
     3361 tgcgaaaact gggaagagga cactccattt aaagatccgc gcgagctgta tgatttttta
     3421 aagacggaaa agcccgaaga ggaacttgtc ttttcccacg gcgacctggg agacagcaac
     3481 atctttgtga aagatggcaa agtaagtggc tttattgatc ttgggagaag cggcagggcg
     3541 gacaagtggt atgacattgc cttctgcgtc cggtcgctca gggaggatat cggggaagaa
     3601 cagtatgtcg agctattttt tgacttactg gggatcaagc ctgattggga gaaaataaaa
     3661 tattatattt tactggatga attgttttag ctgtcagacc aagtttactc atatatactt
     3721 tagattgatt taaaacttca tttttaattt aaaaggatct aggtgaagat cctttttgat
     3781 aatctcatga ccaaaatccc ttaacgtgag ttttcgttcc actgagcgtc agaccccgta
     3841 gaaaagatca aaggatcttc ttgagatcct ttttttctgc gcgtaatctg ctgcttgcaa
     3901 acaaaaaaac caccgctacc agcggtggtt tgtttgccgg atcaagagct accaactctt
     3961 tttccgaagg taactggctt cagcagagcg cagataccaa atactgttct tctagtgtag
     4021 ccgtagttag gccaccactt caagaactct gtagcaccgc ctacatacct cgctctgcta
     4081 atcctgttac cagtggctgc tgccagtggc gataagtcgt gtcttaccgg gttggactca
     4141 agacgatagt taccggataa ggcgcagcgg tcgggctgaa cggggggttc gtgcacacag
     4201 cccagcttgg agcgaacgac ctacaccgaa ctgagatacc tacagcgtga gctatgagaa
     4261 agcgccacgc ttcccgaagg gagaaaggcg gacaggtatc cggtaagcgg cagggtcgga
     4321 acaggagagc gcacgaggga gcttccaggg ggaaacgcct ggtatcttta tagtcctgtc
     4381 gggtttcgcc acctctgact tgagcgtcga tttttgtgat gctcgtcagg ggggcggagc
     4441 ctatggaaaa acgccagcaa cgcggccttt ttacggttcc tgctcggatc tgttggaccg
     4501 gacagtagtc atggttgatg ggctgcctgt atcgagtggt gattttgtgc cgagctgccg
     4561 gtcggggagc tgttggctgg ctggtggcag gatatattgt ggtgtaaaca aattgacgct
     4621 tagacaactt aataacacat tgcggacgtt tttaatgtac tggggttgaa cactctgtgc
     4681 cgaattcgga tccggaggtc aacatggtgg agcacgacac tctggtctac tccaaaaatg
     4741 tcaaagatac agtctcagaa gatcaaaggg ctattgagac ttttcaacaa aggataattt
     4801 cgggaaacct cctcggattc cattgcccag ctatctgtca cttcatcgaa aggacagtag
     4861 aaaaggaagg tggctcctac aaatgccatc attgcgataa aggaaaggct atcattcaag
     4921 atctctctgc cgacagtggt cccaaagatg gacccccacc cacgaggagc atcgtggaaa
     4981 aagaagaggt tccaaccacg tctacaaagc aagtggattg atgtgataac atggtggagc
     5041 acgacactct ggtctactcc aaaaatgtca aagatacagt ctcagaagat caaagggcta
     5101 ttgagacttt tcaacaaagg ataatttcgg gaaacctcct cggattccat tgcccagcta
     5161 tctgtcactt catcgaaagg acagtagaaa aggaaggtgg ctcctacaaa tgccatcatt
     5221 gcgataaagg aaaggctatc attcaagatc tctctgccga cagtggtccc aaagatggac
     5281 ccccacccac gaggagcatc gtggaaaaag aagaggttcc aaccacgtct acaaagcaag
     5341 tggattgatg tgacatctcc actgacgtaa gggatgacgc acaatcccac tatccttcgc
     5401 aagacccttc ctctatataa ggaagttcat ttcatttgga gaggacacgc tcgagtataa
     5461 gagctcattt ttacaacaat taccaacaac aacaaacaac aaacaacatt acaattacat
     5521 ttacaattat cgatacaatg ggatttgttc tcttttcaca attgccttca tttcttcttg
     5581 tctctacact tctcttattc ctagtaatat cccactcttg ccgtgcaggt aagtttctgc
     5641 ttctaccttt gatatatata taataattat cattaattag tagtaatata atatttcaaa
     5701 tatttttttc aaaataaaag aatgtagtat atagcaattg cttttctgta gtttataagt
     5761 gtgtatattt taatttataa cttttctaat atatgaccaa aatttgttga tgtgcaggag
     5821 gtcgcaactt aaaagaatta tccatgcttg aaaggcatga aaattggatg gttcatcatg
     5881 gacgtgtata caaagatgat atagaaaaag aacaccgctt caagacattc aaggaaaacg
     5941 ttgagttcat cgaatctttc aacaagaacg gaactcaacg ttataagcta gccgtcaata
     6001 aatatgctga tctgaccact gaggaattca caacatcatt tatggggctc gacacttcat
     6061 tactatccca gcaagaatca acagctacaa caacgtcctt taaatatgat agtgtgactg
     6121 aagtgccgtc taacttggac tggagagagt ctggggctgt cactcaagtg aaacatcaag
     6181 gtcgatgtgg atgttgctgg gcgttttctg cagttggatc actagaagga gcctacaaaa
     6241 ttgcaacagg caacttgatg gaattctctg aacaggaact tctcgattgc accaccaaca
     6301 attatggctg cgagggcgga ctaatgactg tcgcttacga cttcttactt cagaacaatg
     6361 gcgggggcat taccacagag actaactatg aatacctagg tgaacagtac acatgcagaa
     6421 gccgagagaa aacagcagca gtgcaaataa gtagttataa agtcgtgcct gaaggtgaaa
     6481 catcactatt acaagccgta actaaacagc cagtgtccat tggaatagct gctagccaag
     6541 atttacagtt ttacgcggga ggaacttatg acggaaactg tgccgatcaa attaaccatg
     6601 ctgtaacagc gataggatat ggaactgatg aggaaggtca gaaatattgg atagtgaaga
     6661 attcatgggg gagtgattgg ggtgaggaag gatatatgag aattgctaga gatgttggag
     6721 ttgatggtgg ccattgtggc attgcaaagg ttgcgtcgtt ccctactgct tgagcttctc
     6781 tagctagagt cgatcgacaa gctcgagttt ctccataata atgtgtgagt agttcccaga
     6841 taagggaatt agggttccta tagggtttcg ctcatgtgtt gagcatataa gaaaccctta
     6901 gtatgtattt gtatttgtaa aatacttcta tcaataaaat ttctaattcc taaaaccaaa
     6961 atccagtact aaaatccaga tcgctgcaag aggatgcaca tgtgaccgag ggacacgaag
     7021 tgatccgttt aaactatcag tgtttgacag gatatattgg cgggtaaacc taagagaaaa
     7081 gagcgtttat tagaataatc ggatatttaa aagggcgtga aaaggtttat ccgttcgtcc
     7141 atttgtatgt gccagc
//
