# Supplementary material for: Bioengineering secreted proteases converts divergent Rcr3 orthologs and paralogs into extracellular immune co-receptors
Source: bioRxiv preprint, doi:10.1101/2024.02.14.580413, version 2 (2024-05-23)
Supplement: Dataset S2 [file 580413_file07.zip › S2_Dataset/pJK100-011p.gb]

LOCUS       pJK100-011p             8835 bp    DNA     circular UNA 29-JAN-2024
DEFINITION  pL2M-P19//2x35S::NtPR1a-P0P1P2R3P4R5P6.
ACCESSION   urn.local...2cw6-ecqffym
VERSION     urn.local...2cw6-ecqffym
KEYWORDS    .
SOURCE      
  ORGANISM  .
FEATURES             Location/Qualifiers
     misc_feature    1..2785
                     /note="pVS1ori short"
                     /note="Derived using Geneious Prime 2023.1.2 'Annotate
                     from Database' based on nucleotide similarity"
                     /label="pVS1ori short"
     CDS             193..822
                     /note="StaA; similar to IncC2"
                     /codon_start=1
                     /transl_table=11
                     /product="pVS1 partitioning protein"
                     /protein_id="AAD19678.1"
                     /db_xref="GI:4378781"
                     /note="Derived using Geneious Prime 2023.1.2 'Annotate
                     from Database' based on protein similarity"
                     /label="pVS1 partitioning protein CDS"
     CDS             843..1058
                     /note="ORF3; not required for stable maintenance"
                     /codon_start=1
                     /transl_table=11
                     /product="hypothetical protein"
                     /protein_id="AAD19679.1"
                     /db_xref="GI:4378782"
                     /note="Derived using Geneious Prime 2023.1.2 'Annotate
                     from Database' based on protein similarity"
                     /label="hypothetical protein CDS"
     misc_feature    1089..1101
                     /name="KorB box"
                     /note="KorB box"
                     /note="Derived using Geneious Prime 2023.1.2 'Annotate
                     from Database' based on nucleotide similarity"
                     /label="KorB box"
     CDS             1217..2323
                     /note="RepA"
                     /transl_table=11
                     /product="pVS1 replication protein"
                     /protein_id="AAD19680.1"
                     /db_xref="GI:4378783"
                     /note="Derived using Geneious Prime 2023.1.2 'Annotate
                     from Database' based on protein similarity"
                     /label="pVS1 replication protein CDS"
     rep_origin      2389..2583
                     /note="pVS1 origin of replication"
                     /note="Derived using Geneious Prime 2023.1.2 'Annotate
                     from Database' based on nucleotide similarity"
                     /label="pVS1 origin of replication rep origin"
     misc_feature    2389..2396
                     /note="DnaA box"
                     /note="Derived using Geneious Prime 2023.1.2 'Annotate
                     from Database' based on nucleotide similarity"
                     /label="DnaA box"
     repeat_region   2400..2483
                     /note="21 bp repeats"
                     /rpt_type="direct"
                     /note="Derived using Geneious Prime 2023.1.2 'Annotate
                     from Database' based on nucleotide similarity"
                     /label="21 bp repeats repeat region"
     misc_feature    2484..2575
                     /note="AT-rich region"
                     /note="Derived using Geneious Prime 2023.1.2 'Annotate
                     from Database' based on nucleotide similarity"
                     /label="AT-rich region"
     misc_feature    2576..2583
                     /note="DnaA box"
                     /note="Derived using Geneious Prime 2023.1.2 'Annotate
                     from Database' based on nucleotide similarity"
                     /label="DnaA box"
     promoter        2791..2895
                     /gene="bla"
                     /note="AmpR promoter"
                     /note="Derived using Geneious Prime 2023.1.2 'Annotate
                     from Database' based on nucleotide similarity"
                     /label="bla promoter"
     CDS             2896..3690
                     /gene="aphA"
                     /function="kanamycin resistance"
                     /codon_start=1
                     /transl_table=11
                     /product="aminoglycoside 3'-phosphotransferase"
                     /protein_id="ADZ30886.1"
                     /db_xref="GI:325559604"
                     /note="Derived using Geneious Prime 2023.1.2 'Annotate
                     from Database' based on protein similarity"
                     /label="aphA CDS"
     terminator      3691..3838
                     /Note="Beta-lactamase TEM terminator"
                     /note="Derived using Geneious Prime 2023.1.2 'Annotate
                     from Database' based on nucleotide similarity"
                     /label="bla terminator"
     terminator      complement(3840..3878)
                     /name="Tndr"
                     /note="rho independent terminator"
                     /note="Derived using Geneious Prime 2023.1.2 'Annotate
                     from Database' based on nucleotide similarity"
                     /label="Tndr"
     rep_origin      3881..4449
                     /direction="RIGHT"
                     /note="high-copy-number ColE1/pMB1/pBR322/pUC origin of 
                     replication; ori"
                     /note="Derived using Geneious Prime 2023.1.2 'Annotate
                     from Database' based on nucleotide similarity"
                     /label="ori rep origin"
     misc_RNA        3897..4449
                     /name="RNA-II"
                     /note="Derived using Geneious Prime 2023.1.2 'Annotate
                     from Database' based on nucleotide similarity"
                     /label="RNA-II"
     terminator      complement(3898..3931)
                     /name="Tndr"
                     /note="rho independent terminator"
                     /note="Derived using Geneious Prime 2023.1.2 'Annotate
                     from Database' based on nucleotide similarity"
                     /label="Tndr"
     misc_RNA        complement(3900..4007)
                     /name="RNA-I"
                     /note="Derived using Geneious Prime 2023.1.2 'Annotate
                     from Database' based on nucleotide similarity"
                     /label="RNA-I"
     misc_feature    4516..4662
                     /note="LB; left border. Identical to sequence near
                     agrocinopine synthase on Agrobacterium tumefaciens strain
                     1D1460 plasmid pTi1D1460 (CP032929 nucleotides 161,573 -
                     161,719). "
                     /note="Derived using Geneious Prime 2023.1.2 'Annotate
                     from Database' based on nucleotide similarity"
                     /label="LB; left border"
     misc_feature    4585..4609
                     /note="T-DNA left border sequence (Thole et al., (2007)
                     Plant Physiol 145:1211-1219)"
                     /note="Derived using Geneious Prime 2023.1.2 'Annotate
                     from Database' based on nucleotide similarity"
                     /label="misc"
     terminator      complement(4701..5408)
                     /note="OCS terminator"
                     /note="octopine synthase terminator"
                     /note="Derived using Geneious Prime 2023.1.2 'Annotate
                     from Database' based on nucleotide similarity"
                     /label="OCS terminator"
     CDS             complement(5416..5934)
                     /gene="p19"
                     /note="Tombusvirus RNA silencing suppressor 19 kDa
                     protein; similar to CAC01277.1; characterized in PubMed ID
                     18944038"
                     /codon_start=1
                     /transl_table=11
                     /product="RNA silencing suppressor 19 kDa protein"
                     /protein_id="AIN46664.1"
                     /db_xref="GI:684152027"
                     /note="Derived using Geneious Prime 2023.1.2 'Annotate
                     from Database' based on protein similarity"
                     /label="p19 CDS"
     promoter        complement(5939..6319)
                     /note="mas1'-2' mannopine synthase promoter; mas2' drives
                     MCS2 ORF; mas1' truncated by 96 nt; enhancer elements,
                     TATA box, and start codon missing"
                     /note="Derived using Geneious Prime 2023.1.2 'Annotate
                     from Database' based on nucleotide similarity"
                     /label="truncated MAS promoter"
     promoter        6359..7102
                     /note="Double CaMV 35S"
                     /note="Derived using Geneious Prime 2023.1.2 'Annotate
                     from Database' based on nucleotide similarity"
                     /label="2x35S pro (Plant Parts Kit)"
     misc_feature    7135..7189
                     /note="TMV Omega; translational enhancer from the tobacco
                     mosaic virus 5'-leader sequence (Gallie et al., 1988)"
                     /note="Derived using Geneious Prime 2023.1.2 'Annotate
                     from Database' based on nucleotide similarity"
                     /label="TMV Omega (Plant parts kit)"
     sig_peptide     7197..7286
                     /peptide="MGFVLFSQLPSFLLVSTLLLFLVISHSCRA"
                     /note="Derived using Geneious Prime 2023.1.2 'Annotate
                     from Database' based on protein similarity"
                     /label="signal peptide"
     CDS             7197..7286
                     /codon_start=1
                     /transl_table=1
                     /note="Nicotiana tabacum PR1a signal peptide (AA 1 to 30)"
                     /note="Derived using Geneious Prime 2023.1.2 'Annotate
                     from Database' based on protein similarity"
                     /label="NtPR1a SP CDS"
     CDS             join(7287,7477..7481)
                     /label="linker CDS"
     intron          7288..7476
                     /Note="Portable intron (PIV2 aka IV2)"
                     /note="Derived using Geneious Prime 2023.1.2 'Annotate
                     from Database' based on nucleotide similarity"
                     /label="PIV2"
     CDS             <7482..>7784
                     /gene="pip1"
                     /product="phytophthora-inhibited protease 1"
                     /protein_id="ABG23376.1"
                     /db_xref="GI:108937128"
                     /note="Derived using Geneious Prime 2020.1.1 'Annotate
                     from Database' based on nucleotide similarity"
                     /label="Pip1 pro-domain fragment CDS"
     CDS             <7785..>7865
                     /gene="pip1"
                     /product="phytophthora-inhibited protease 1"
                     /protein_id="ABG23376.1"
                     /db_xref="GI:108937128"
                     /note="Derived using Geneious Prime 2020.1.1 'Annotate
                     from Database' based on nucleotide similarity"
                     /label="Pip1 fragment 1 CDS"
     CDS             <7866..>7970
                     /gene="pip1"
                     /product="phytophthora-inhibited protease 1"
                     /protein_id="ABG23376.1"
                     /db_xref="GI:108937128"
                     /note="Derived using Geneious Prime 2020.1.1 'Annotate
                     from Database' based on nucleotide similarity"
                     /label="Pip1 fragment 2 CDS"
     CDS             <7971..>8039
                     /gene="Rcr3"
                     /note="required for Cf-2-dependent disease resistance"
                     /product="cysteine protease"
                     /protein_id="AAM19207.1"
                     /db_xref="GI:20334373"
                     /note="Derived using Geneious Prime 2020.1.1 'Annotate
                     from Database' based on nucleotide similarity"
                     /label="Rcr3pim fragment 3 CDS"
     CDS             <8040..>8159
                     /gene="pip1"
                     /product="phytophthora-inhibited protease 1"
                     /protein_id="ABG23376.1"
                     /db_xref="GI:108937128"
                     /note="Derived using Geneious Prime 2020.1.1 'Annotate
                     from Database' based on nucleotide similarity"
                     /label="Pip1 fragment 4 CDS"
     CDS             <8160..>8297
                     /gene="Rcr3"
                     /note="required for Cf-2-dependent disease resistance"
                     /product="cysteine protease"
                     /protein_id="AAM19207.1"
                     /db_xref="GI:20334373"
                     /note="Derived using Geneious Prime 2020.1.1 'Annotate
                     from Database' based on nucleotide similarity"
                     /label="Rcr3pim fragment 5 CDS"
     CDS             <8298..8423
                     /gene="pip1"
                     /product="phytophthora-inhibited protease 1"
                     /protein_id="ABG23376.1"
                     /db_xref="GI:108937128"
                     /note="Derived using Geneious Prime 2020.1.1 'Annotate
                     from Database' based on nucleotide similarity"
                     /label="Pip1 fragment 6 CDS"
     terminator      8428..8631
                     /note="CaMV poly(A) signal; cauliflower mosaic virus
                     polyadenylation signal"
                     /note="Plant parts kit"
                     /note="Derived using Geneious Prime 2023.1.2 'Annotate
                     from Database' based on nucleotide similarity"
                     /label="35S terminator"
     misc_feature    complement(8677..8831)
                     /note="RB; Right border. Identical to sequence near
                     D-nopaline dehydrogenase on Agrobacterium tumefaciens
                     strain 1D1460 plasmid pTi1D1460 (CP032929 nucleotides
                     186,435 - 186,589). "
                     /note="Derived using Geneious Prime 2023.1.2 'Annotate
                     from Database' based on nucleotide similarity"
                     /label="RB"
     misc_feature    8695..8719
                     /note="T-DNA right border sequence (Thole et al., (2007)
                     Plant Physiol 145:1211-1219)"
                     /note="Derived using Geneious Prime 2023.1.2 'Annotate
                     from Database' based on nucleotide similarity"
                     /label="misc"
ORIGIN      
        1 cgtgcggctg catgaaatcc tggccggttt gtctgatgcc aagctggcgg cctggccggc
       61 cagcttggcc gctgaagaaa ccgagcgccg ccgtctaaaa aggtgatgtg tatttgagta
      121 aaacagcttg cgtcatgcgg tcgctgcgta tatgatgcga tgagtaaata aacaaatacg
      181 caaggggaac gcatgaaggt tatcgctgta cttaaccaga aaggcgggtc aggcaagacg
      241 accatcgcaa cccatctagc ccgcgccctg caactcgccg gggccgatgt tctgttagtc
      301 gattccgatc cccagggcag tgcccgcgat tgggcggccg tgcgggaaga tcaaccgcta
      361 accgttgtcg gcatcgaccg cccgacgatt gaccgcgacg tgaaggccat cggccggcgc
      421 gacttcgtag tgatcgacgg agcgccccag gcggcggact tggctgtgtc cgcgatcaag
      481 gcagccgact tcgtgctgat tccggtgcag ccaagccctt acgacatatg ggccaccgcc
      541 gacctggtgg agctggttaa gcagcgcatt gaggtcacgg atggaaggct acaagcggcc
      601 tttgtcgtgt cgcgggcgat caaaggcacg cgcatcggcg gtgaggttgc cgaggcgctg
      661 gccgggtacg agctgcccat tcttgagtcc cgtatcacgc agcgcgtgag ctacccaggc
      721 actgccgccg ccggcacaac cgttcttgaa tcagaacccg agggcgacgc tgcccgcgag
      781 gtccaggcgc tggccgctga aattaaatca aaactcattt gagttaatga ggtaaagaga
      841 aaatgagcaa aagcacaaac acgctaagtg ccggccgtcc gagcgcacgc agcagcaagg
      901 ctgcaacgtt ggccagcctg gcagacacgc cagccatgaa gcgggtcaac tttcagttgc
      961 cggcggagga tcacaccaag ctgaagatgt acgcggtacg ccaaggcaag accattaccg
     1021 agctgctatc tgaatacatc gcgcagctac cagagtaaat gagcaaatga ataaatgagt
     1081 agatgaattt tagcggctaa aggaggcggc atggaaaatc aagaacaacc aggcaccgac
     1141 gccgtggaat gccccatgtg tggaggaacg ggcggttggc caggcgtaag cggctgggtt
     1201 gtctgccggc cctgcaatgg cactggaacc cccaagcccg aggaatcggc gtgacggtcg
     1261 caaaccatcc ggcccggtac aaatcggcgc ggcgctgggt gatgacctgg tggagaagtt
     1321 gaaggccgcg caggccgccc agcggcaacg catcgaggca gaagcacgcc ccggtgaatc
     1381 gtggcaagcg gccgctgatc gaatccgcaa agaatcccgg caaccgccgg cagccggtgc
     1441 gccgtcgatt aggaagccgc ccaagggcga cgagcaacca gattttttcg ttccgatgct
     1501 ctatgacgtg ggcacccgcg atagtcgcag catcatggac gtggccgttt tccgtctgtc
     1561 gaagcgtgac cgacgagctg gcgaggtgat ccgctacgag cttccagacg ggcacgtaga
     1621 ggtttccgca gggccggccg gcatggccag tgtgtgggat tacgacctgg tactgatggc
     1681 ggtttcccat ctaaccgaat ccatgaaccg ataccgggaa gggaagggag acaagcccgg
     1741 ccgcgtgttc cgtccacacg ttgcggacgt actcaagttc tgccggcgag ccgatggcgg
     1801 aaagcagaaa gacgacctgg tagaaacctg cattcggtta aacaccacgc acgttgccat
     1861 gcagcgtacg aagaaggcca agaacggccg cctggtgacg gtatccgagg gtgaagcctt
     1921 gattagccgc tacaagatcg taaagagcga aaccgggcgg ccggagtaca tcgagatcga
     1981 gctagctgat tggatgtacc gcgagatcac agaaggcaag aacccggacg tgctgacggt
     2041 tcaccccgat tactttttga tcgatcccgg catcggccgt tttctctacc gcctggcacg
     2101 ccgcgccgca ggcaaggcag aagccagatg gttgttcaag acgatctacg aacgcagtgg
     2161 cagcgccgga gagttcaaga agttctgttt caccgtgcgc aagctgatcg ggtcaaatga
     2221 cctgccggag tacgatttga aggaggaggc ggggcaggct ggcccgatcc tagtcatgcg
     2281 ctaccgcaac ctgatcgagg gcgaagcatc cgccggttcc taatgtacgg agcagatgct
     2341 agggcaaatt gccctagcag gggaaaaagg tcgaaaaagc ttctttcctg tggatagcac
     2401 gtacattggg aacccaaagc cgtacattgg gaaccggaac ccgtacattg ggaacccaaa
     2461 gccgtacatt gggaaccggt cacacatgta agtgactgat ataaaagaga aaaaaggcga
     2521 tttttccgcc taaaactctt taaaacttat taaaactctt aaaacccgcc tggcctgtgc
     2581 ataactgtct ggccagcgca cagccgaaca gctgcaaaaa gcgcctaccc ttcggtcgct
     2641 gcgctcccta cgccccgccg cttcgcgtcg gcctatcgcg gccgctggcc gctcaaaaat
     2701 ggctggccta cggccaggca atctaccagg gcgcggacaa gccgcgccgt cgccactcga
     2761 ccgccggcgc ccacatcaag gctccgagtg cgcggaaccc ctatttgttt atttttctaa
     2821 atacattcaa atatgtatcc gctcatgaga caataaccct gataaatgct tcaataatat
     2881 tgaaaaagga agagtatggc taaaatgaga atatcaccgg aattgaaaaa actgatcgaa
     2941 aaataccgct gcgtaaaaga tacggaagga atgtctcctg ctaaggtata taagctggtg
     3001 ggagaaaatg aaaacctata tttaaaaatg acggacagcc ggtataaagg gaccacctat
     3061 gatgtggaac gggaaaagga catgatgcta tggctggaag gaaagctgcc tgttccaaag
     3121 gtcctgcact ttgaacggca tgatggctgg agcaatctgc tcatgagtga ggccgatggc
     3181 gtcctttgct cggaagagta tgaagatgaa caaagccctg aaaagattat cgagctgtat
     3241 gcggagtgca tcaggctctt tcactccatc gacatatcgg attgtcccta tacgaatagc
     3301 ttagacagcc gcttagccga attggattac ttactgaata acgatctggc cgatgtggat
     3361 tgcgaaaact gggaagagga cactccattt aaagatccgc gcgagctgta tgatttttta
     3421 aagacggaaa agcccgaaga ggaacttgtc ttttcccacg gcgacctggg agacagcaac
     3481 atctttgtga aagatggcaa agtaagtggc tttattgatc ttgggagaag cggcagggcg
     3541 gacaagtggt atgacattgc cttctgcgtc cggtcgctca gggaggatat cggggaagaa
     3601 cagtatgtcg agctattttt tgacttactg gggatcaagc ctgattggga gaaaataaaa
     3661 tattatattt tactggatga attgttttag ctgtcagacc aagtttactc atatatactt
     3721 tagattgatt taaaacttca tttttaattt aaaaggatct aggtgaagat cctttttgat
     3781 aatctcatga ccaaaatccc ttaacgtgag ttttcgttcc actgagcgtc agaccccgta
     3841 gaaaagatca aaggatcttc ttgagatcct ttttttctgc gcgtaatctg ctgcttgcaa
     3901 acaaaaaaac caccgctacc agcggtggtt tgtttgccgg atcaagagct accaactctt
     3961 tttccgaagg taactggctt cagcagagcg cagataccaa atactgttct tctagtgtag
     4021 ccgtagttag gccaccactt caagaactct gtagcaccgc ctacatacct cgctctgcta
     4081 atcctgttac cagtggctgc tgccagtggc gataagtcgt gtcttaccgg gttggactca
     4141 agacgatagt taccggataa ggcgcagcgg tcgggctgaa cggggggttc gtgcacacag
     4201 cccagcttgg agcgaacgac ctacaccgaa ctgagatacc tacagcgtga gctatgagaa
     4261 agcgccacgc ttcccgaagg gagaaaggcg gacaggtatc cggtaagcgg cagggtcgga
     4321 acaggagagc gcacgaggga gcttccaggg ggaaacgcct ggtatcttta tagtcctgtc
     4381 gggtttcgcc acctctgact tgagcgtcga tttttgtgat gctcgtcagg ggggcggagc
     4441 ctatggaaaa acgccagcaa cgcggccttt ttacggttcc tgctcggatc tgttggaccg
     4501 gacagtagtc atggttgatg ggctgcctgt atcgagtggt gattttgtgc cgagctgccg
     4561 gtcggggagc tgttggctgg ctggtggcag gatatattgt ggtgtaaaca aattgacgct
     4621 tagacaactt aataacacat tgcggacgtt tttaatgtac tggggttgaa cactctgtgc
     4681 cgaattcgga tccagcggtc ctgctgagcc tcgacatgtt gtcgcaaaat tcgccctgga
     4741 cccgcccaac gatttgtcgt cactgtcaag gtttgacctg cacttcattt ggggcccaca
     4801 tacaccaaaa aaatgctgca taattctcgg ggcagcaagt cggttacccg gccgccgtgc
     4861 tggaccgggt tgaatggtgc ccgtaacttt cggtagagcg gacggccaat actcaacttc
     4921 aaggaatctc acccatgcgc gccggcgggg aaccggagtt cccttcagtg agcgttatta
     4981 gttcgccgct cggtgtgtcg tagatactag cccctggggc acttttgaaa tttgaataag
     5041 atttatgtaa tcagtctttt aggtttgacc ggttctgccg ctttttttaa aattggattt
     5101 gtaataataa aacgcaattg tttgttattg tggcgctcta tcatagatgt cgctataaac
     5161 ctattcagca caatatattg ttttcatttt aatattgtac atataagtag tagggtacaa
     5221 tcagtaaatt gaacggagaa tattattcat aaaaatacga tagtaacggg tgatatattc
     5281 attagaatga accgaaaccg gcggtaagga tctgagctac acatgctcag gttttttaca
     5341 acgtgcacaa cagaattgaa agcaaatatc atgcgatcat aggcttctcg catatctcat
     5401 taaagcagga caagcttact cgctttcttt ttcgaaagtt tgagtacctt cagggcatcc
     5461 tcttgataca ttactttcca cttcgattgg ggcaagctgt agcagttctt gcttagaccg
     5521 aattgccatc tcacagagat gctgaagagt tcgcgaccct ccagaaacgg tgatactaac
     5581 tcctcgaaac cgaatactat aggtacatcc gatctggtcg aaaccgaaaa atcgagatgc
     5641 tgcatagtta accgaatctc ccgtccaaga tccaaggact ctgtgcagtg aagcttccgt
     5701 cctgtcgtat ctgagatatc tcttaaatac aactttcccg aaaccccagc tttccttgaa
     5761 accaagggga ttatcttgat tcgaattcgt ctcatcgtta tgtagccgcc actcagtcca
     5821 actcggactt tcgtcaggaa gtttgaaggg agaagtggta cctcctgatc ctccatccca
     5881 acgttcactg ttagcttgtt ccctagcgtc gtttccttgt atagctcgtt ccatcattcg
     5941 atttggtgta tcgagattgg ttatgaaatt cagatgctag tgtaatgtat tggtaatttg
     6001 ggaagatata ataggaagca aggctattta tccatttctg aaaaggcgaa atggcgtcac
     6061 cgcgagcgtc acgcgcattc cgttcttgct gtaaagcgtt gtttggtaca cttttgacta
     6121 gcgaggcttg gcgtgtcagc gtatctattc aaaagtcgtt aatggctgcg gatcaagaaa
     6181 aagttggaat agaaacagaa tacccgcgaa attcaggccc ggttgccatg tcctacacgc
     6241 cgaaataaac gaccaaatta gtagaaaaat aaaaactgac taggatactt acgtcacgtc
     6301 ttgcgcactg atttgaaaaa tctcaatata aactccgcaa gaattcaagc ttggaggtca
     6361 acatggtgga gcacgacact ctggtctact ccaaaaatgt caaagataca gtctcagaag
     6421 atcaaagggc tattgagact tttcaacaaa ggataatttc gggaaacctc ctcggattcc
     6481 attgcccagc tatctgtcac ttcatcgaaa ggacagtaga aaaggaaggt ggctcctaca
     6541 aatgccatca ttgcgataaa ggaaaggcta tcattcaaga tctctctgcc gacagtggtc
     6601 ccaaagatgg acccccaccc acgaggagca tcgtggaaaa agaagaggtt ccaaccacgt
     6661 ctacaaagca agtggattga tgtgataaca tggtggagca cgacactctg gtctactcca
     6721 aaaatgtcaa agatacagtc tcagaagatc aaagggctat tgagactttt caacaaagga
     6781 taatttcggg aaacctcctc ggattccatt gcccagctat ctgtcacttc atcgaaagga
     6841 cagtagaaaa ggaaggtggc tcctacaaat gccatcattg cgataaagga aaggctatca
     6901 ttcaagatct ctctgccgac agtggtccca aagatggacc cccacccacg aggagcatcg
     6961 tggaaaaaga agaggttcca accacgtcta caaagcaagt ggattgatgt gacatctcca
     7021 ctgacgtaag ggatgacgca caatcccact atccttcgca agacccttcc tctatataag
     7081 gaagttcatt tcatttggag aggacacgct cgagtataag agctcatttt tacaacaatt
     7141 accaacaaca acaaacaaca aacaacatta caattacatt tacaattatc gatacaatgg
     7201 gatttgttct cttttcacaa ttgccttcat ttcttcttgt ctctacactt ctcttattcc
     7261 tagtaatatc ccactcttgc cgtgcaggta agtttctgct tctacctttg atatatatat
     7321 aataattatc attaattagt agtaatataa tatttcaaat atttttttca aaataaaaga
     7381 atgtagtata tagcaattgc ttttctgtag tttataagtg tgtatatttt aatttataac
     7441 ttttctaata tatgaccaaa atttgttgat gtgcaggagg tcgcaactta aaagaattat
     7501 ccatgcttga aaggcatgaa aattggatgg ttcatcatgg acgtgtatac aaagatgata
     7561 tagaaaaaga acaccgcttc aagacattca aggaaaacgt tgagttcatc gaatctttca
     7621 acaagaacgg aactcaacgt tataagctag ccgtcaataa atatgctgat ctgaccactg
     7681 aggaattcac aacatcattt atggggctcg acacttcatt actatcccag caagaatcaa
     7741 cagctacaac aacgtccttt aaatatgata gtgtgactga agtgccgaat agcatggact
     7801 ggagaaagag agggagtgtc acaggagtca aggatcaagg tgtatgtgga tgttgttggg
     7861 cattttctgc ggccgcggct atagaaggag catatcaaat tgcaaacaac gaactaatct
     7921 ctctttcaga gcaacaacta ttggattgct ctacgcagaa caaaggctgc aacggaggtt
     7981 taatgacgaa tgcattcgat tttatcatag aaaatggtgg aatttcaagg gaatcagact
     8041 atccttatga agaagctcaa aatgtttgca agaccgaaca accagcagca gttactatca
     8101 atggctacga agtcgtacca tctgacgagt catcgttgtt gaaagctgta gtgaatcagc
     8161 cagtgtccat tggaatagct gctagccaag atttacagtt ttacgcggga ggaacttatg
     8221 acggaaactg tgccgatcaa attaaccatg ctgtaacagc gataggatat ggaactgatg
     8281 aggaaggtca gaaatattgg atagtgaaga attcatgggg gagtgattgg ggtgaggaag
     8341 gatatatgag aattgctaga gatgttggag ttgatggtgg ccattgtggc attgcaaagg
     8401 ttgcgtcgtt ccctactgct tgagcttctc tagctagagt cgatcgacaa gctcgagttt
     8461 ctccataata atgtgtgagt agttcccaga taagggaatt agggttccta tagggtttcg
     8521 ctcatgtgtt gagcatataa gaaaccctta gtatgtattt gtatttgtaa aatacttcta
     8581 tcaataaaat ttctaattcc taaaaccaaa atccagtact aaaatccaga tcgctactag
     8641 aggatgcaca tgtgaccgag ggacacgaag tgatccgttt aaactatcag tgtttgacag
     8701 gatatattgg cgggtaaacc taagagaaaa gagcgtttat tagaataatc ggatatttaa
     8761 aagggcgtga aaaggtttat ccgttcgtcc atttgtatgt gcatgccaac cacagggttc
     8821 ccctcgggag tcagc
//
