# Supplementary material for: Bioengineering secreted proteases converts divergent Rcr3 orthologs and paralogs into extracellular immune co-receptors
Source: bioRxiv preprint, doi:10.1101/2024.02.14.580413, version 2 (2024-05-23)
Supplement: Dataset S2 [file 580413_file07.zip › S2_Dataset/pJK104.gb]

LOCUS       pJK104                  3041 bp    DNA     circular     29-JAN-2024
DEFINITION  pL-1M-Rcr3#2 [TCTG-CTGC].
ACCESSION   urn.local...2cuq-ecqffyd
KEYWORDS    .
SOURCE      
  ORGANISM  .
COMMENT     This file is created by Vector NTI http://www.informaxinc.com/.
FEATURES             Location/Qualifiers
     misc_feature    complement(1..213)
                     /note="lacI"
                     /note="Derived using Geneious Prime 2023.2.1 'Annotate
                     from Database' based on nucleotide similarity"
     protein_bind    complement(20..36)
                     /bound_moiety="lac repressor encoded by lacI"
                     /note="lac operator"
                     /note="The lac repressor binds to the lac operator to 
                     inhibit transcription in E. coli. This inhibition can be
                     relieved by adding lactose or
                     isopropyl-beta-D-thiogalactopyranoside (IPTG)."
                     /note="Derived using Geneious Prime 2020.1.1 'Annotate
                     from Database' based on nucleotide similarity"
     promoter        complement(44..74)
                     /note="lac promoter"
                     /note="promoter for the E. coli lac operon"
                     /note="Derived using Geneious Prime 2020.1.1 'Annotate
                     from Database' based on nucleotide similarity"
     protein_bind    complement(89..110)
                     /bound_moiety="E. coli catabolite activator protein"
                     /note="CAP binding site"
                     /note="CAP binding activates transcription in the presence
                      of cAMP."
                     /note="Derived using Geneious Prime 2020.1.1 'Annotate
                     from Database' based on nucleotide similarity"
     regulatory      complement(209..587)
                     /regulatory_class="other"
                     /note="ColE1 ori"
                     /note="Derived using Geneious Prime 2020.1.1 'Annotate
                     from Database' based on nucleotide similarity"
     misc_feature    complement(215..278)
                     /name="L-strand Y effector site"
                     /note="L-strand Y effector site"
                     /note="Derived using Geneious Prime 2020.1.1 'Annotate
                     from Database' based on nucleotide similarity"
     misc_RNA        complement(398..950)
                     /name="RNA-II"
                     /note="Derived using Geneious Prime 2020.1.1 'Annotate
                     from Database' based on nucleotide similarity"
     rep_origin      complement(398..966)
                     /direction="RIGHT"
                     /note="high-copy-number ColE1/pMB1/pBR322/pUC origin of 
                     replication; ori"
                     /note="Derived using Geneious Prime 2020.1.1 'Annotate
                     from Database' based on nucleotide similarity"
                     /label="ori rep origin"
     misc_RNA        840..947
                     /name="RNA-I"
                     /note="Derived using Geneious Prime 2020.1.1 'Annotate
                     from Database' based on nucleotide similarity"
     terminator      916..949
                     /name="Tndr"
                     /note="rho independent terminator"
                     /note="Derived using Geneious Prime 2020.1.1 'Annotate
                     from Database' based on nucleotide similarity"
                     /label="Tndr"
     terminator      969..1007
                     /name="Tndr"
                     /note="rho independent terminator"
                     /note="Derived using Geneious Prime 2020.1.1 'Annotate
                     from Database' based on nucleotide similarity"
                     /label="Tndr"
     terminator      complement(1009..1156)
                     /Note="Beta-lactamase TEM terminator"
                     /note="Derived using Geneious Prime 2023.2.1 'Annotate
                     from Database' based on nucleotide similarity"
                     /label="bla terminator"
     CDS             complement(1157..2017)
                     /gene="bla"
                     /function="ampicillin resistance"
                     /codon_start=1
                     /transl_table=11
                     /product="beta-lactamase"
                     /protein_id="AHK23082.1"
                     /db_xref="GI:588295035"
                     /note="Derived using Geneious Prime 2020.1.1 'Annotate
                     from Database' based on protein similarity"
     promoter        complement(2018..2122)
                     /gene="bla"
                     /note="AmpR promoter"
                     /note="Derived using Geneious Prime 2020.1.1 'Annotate
                     from Database' based on nucleotide similarity"
     rep_origin      complement(2148..2603)
                     /direction="LEFT"
                     /note="<html><body>f1 bacteriophage origin of replication;
                     arrow indicates direction of (+) strand
                     synthesis</body></html>"
                     /note="Derived using Geneious Prime 2020.1.1 'Annotate
                     from Database' based on nucleotide similarity"
                     /label="f1 ori"
     promoter        2771..2789
                     /note="<html><body>promoter for bacteriophage T7 RNA
                     polymerase</body></html>"
                     /note="Derived using Geneious Prime 2020.1.1 'Annotate
                     from Database' based on nucleotide similarity"
                     /label="T7 promoter"
     CDS             complement(<2839..>2943)
                     /gene="Rcr3"
                     /note="required for Cf-2-dependent disease resistance"
                     /product="cysteine protease"
                     /protein_id="AAM19207.1"
                     /db_xref="GI:20334373"
                     /note="Derived using Geneious Prime 2020.1.1 'Annotate
                     from Database' based on nucleotide similarity"
                     /label="Rcr3pim fragment 2 CDS"
     promoter        complement(2997..3016)
                     /note="T3_promoter"
                     /note="Derived using Geneious Prime 2020.1.1 'Annotate
                     from Database' based on nucleotide similarity"
ORIGIN      
        1 agctgtttcc tgtgtgaaat tgttatccgc tcacaattcc acacaacata cgagccggaa
       61 gcataaagtg taaagcctgg ggtgcctaat gagtgagcta actcacatta attgcgttgc
      121 gctcactgcc cgctttccag tcgggaaacc tgtcgtgcca gctgcattaa tgaatcggcc
      181 aacgcgcggg gagaggcggt ttgcgtattg ggcgctcttc cgcttcctcg ctcactgact
      241 cgctgcgctc ggtcgttcgg ctgcggcgag cggtatcagc tcactcaaag gcggtaatac
      301 ggttatccac agaatcaggg gataacgcag gaaagaacat gtgagcaaaa ggccagcaaa
      361 aggccaggaa ccgtaaaaag gccgcgttgc tggcgttttt ccataggctc cgcccccctg
      421 acgagcatca caaaaatcga cgctcaagtc agaggtggcg aaacccgaca ggactataaa
      481 gataccaggc gtttccccct ggaagctccc tcgtgcgctc tcctgttccg accctgccgc
      541 ttaccggata cctgtccgcc tttctccctt cgggaagcgt ggcgctttct catagctcac
      601 gctgtaggta tctcagttcg gtgtaggtcg ttcgctccaa gctgggctgt gtgcacgaac
      661 cccccgttca gcccgaccgc tgcgccttat ccggtaacta tcgtcttgag tccaacccgg
      721 taagacacga cttatcgcca ctggcagcag ccactggtaa caggattagc agagcgaggt
      781 atgtaggcgg tgctacagag ttcttgaagt ggtggcctaa ctacggctac actagaagga
      841 cagtatttgg tatctgcgct ctgctgaagc cagttacctt cggaaaaaga gttggtagct
      901 cttgatccgg caaacaaacc accgctggta gcggtggttt ttttgtttgc aagcagcaga
      961 ttacgcgcag aaaaaaagga tctcaagaag atcctttgat cttttctacg gggtctgacg
     1021 ctcagtggaa cgaaaactca cgttaaggga ttttggtcat gagattatca aaaaggatct
     1081 tcacctagat ccttttaaat taaaaatgaa gttttaaatc aatctaaagt atatatgagt
     1141 aaacttggtc tgacagttac caatgcttaa tcagtgaggc acctatctca gcgatctgtc
     1201 tatttcgttc atccatagtt gcctgactcc ccgtcgtgta gataactacg atacgggagg
     1261 gcttaccatc tggccccagt gctgcaatga taccgcgaga tccacgctca ccggctccag
     1321 atttatcagc aataaaccag ccagccggaa gggccgagcg cagaagtggt cctgcaactt
     1381 tatccgcctc catccagtct attaattgtt gccgggaagc tagagtaagt agttcgccag
     1441 ttaatagttt gcgcaacgtt gttgccattg ctacaggcat cgtggtgtca cgctcgtcgt
     1501 ttggtatggc ttcattcagc tccggttccc aacgatcaag gcgagttaca tgatccccca
     1561 tgttgtgcaa aaaagcggtt agctccttcg gtcctccgat cgttgtcaga agtaagttgg
     1621 ccgcagtgtt atcactcatg gttatggcag cactgcataa ttctcttact gtcatgccat
     1681 ccgtaagatg cttttctgtg actggtgagt actcaaccaa gtcattctga gaatagtgta
     1741 tgcggcgacc gagttgctct tgcccggcgt caatacggga taataccgcg ccacatagca
     1801 gaactttaaa agtgctcatc attggaaaac gttcttcggg gcgaaaactc tcaaggatct
     1861 taccgctgtt gagatccagt tcgatgtaac ccactcgtgc acccaactga tcttcagcat
     1921 cttttacttt caccagcgtt tctgggtgag caaaaacagg aaggcaaaat gccgcaaaaa
     1981 agggaataag ggcgacacgg aaatgttgaa tactcatact cttccttttt caatattatt
     2041 gaagcattta tcagggttat tgtctcatga gcggatacat atttgaatgt atttagaaaa
     2101 ataaacaaat aggggttccg cgcacatttc cccgaaaagt gccacctaaa ttgtaagcgt
     2161 taatattttg ttaaaattcg cgttaaattt ttgttaaatc agctcatttt ttaaccaata
     2221 ggccgaaatc ggcaaaatcc cttataaatc aaaagaatag accgagatag ggtnnnnnnn
     2281 nnnnnnnnnn nnnnnnnnnn nnnnnnnnnn aaagaacgtg gactccaacg tcaaaggnnn
     2341 nnnnnnnnnn nnnnnnnnnn nnnnnnnnnn nnnnnnnnnn nnnnnntnnn nnnnnnnnnn
     2401 nnnnnnnnnn nnnnnnnnnn nnnnnnnnnn nnnnnnnnnn nnnnnnnnnn nnnnnnnnnn
     2461 nnnnnnnnnn nnnnnnnngn nnnnnnnnnn nnnnnnnnnn nnnnnnnnnn nnnnnnnnnn
     2521 nnnnnnnnnn nnnnnnnnnn nnnnnnnnnn nnnnnnnnnn nnnnnnnnnn nnnnnnnnnn
     2581 nnnnnnnnnn nnnnnnnnnn nnncccattc gccattcagg ctgcgcaact gttgggaagg
     2641 gcgatcggtg cgggcctctt cgctattacg ccagctggcg aaagggggat gtgctgcaag
     2701 gcgattaagt tgggtaacgc cagggttttc ccagtcacga cgttgtaaaa cgacggccag
     2761 tgagcgcgcg taatacgact cactataggg cgaattgggt acggccgtca aggccaagct
     2821 tcccaagttt gaagacaagc agccataatt gttggtggtg caatcgagaa gttcctgttc
     2881 agagaattcc atcaagttgc ctgttgcaat tttgtaggct ccttctagtg atccaactgc
     2941 agattgtctt caataagtgg gatatcacgt gaagcttgca agctccagct tttgttccct
     3001 ttagtgaggg ttaattgcgc gcttggcgta atcatggtca t
//
