# Supplementary material for: Bioengineering secreted proteases converts divergent Rcr3 orthologs and paralogs into extracellular immune co-receptors
Source: bioRxiv preprint, doi:10.1101/2024.02.14.580413, version 2 (2024-05-23)
Supplement: Dataset S2 [file 580413_file07.zip › S2_Dataset/pJK114.gb]

LOCUS       pJK114                  3059 bp    DNA     circular     29-JAN-2024
DEFINITION  pL-1M-Pip1#4 [CTAT-CAGC].
ACCESSION   urn.local...2cv9-ecqffyh
KEYWORDS    .
SOURCE      
  ORGANISM  .
COMMENT     This file is created by Vector NTI http://www.informaxinc.com/.
FEATURES             Location/Qualifiers
     misc_feature    complement(1..213)
                     /note="lacI"
                     /note="Derived using Geneious Prime 2023.2.1 'Annotate
                     from Database' based on nucleotide similarity"
     protein_bind    complement(20..36)
                     /bound_moiety="lac repressor encoded by lacI"
                     /note="lac operator"
                     /note="The lac repressor binds to the lac operator to 
                     inhibit transcription in E. coli. This inhibition can be
                     relieved by adding lactose or
                     isopropyl-beta-D-thiogalactopyranoside (IPTG)."
                     /note="Derived using Geneious Prime 2020.1.1 'Annotate
                     from Database' based on nucleotide similarity"
     promoter        complement(44..74)
                     /note="lac promoter"
                     /note="promoter for the E. coli lac operon"
                     /note="Derived using Geneious Prime 2020.1.1 'Annotate
                     from Database' based on nucleotide similarity"
     protein_bind    complement(89..110)
                     /bound_moiety="E. coli catabolite activator protein"
                     /note="CAP binding site"
                     /note="CAP binding activates transcription in the presence
                      of cAMP."
                     /note="Derived using Geneious Prime 2020.1.1 'Annotate
                     from Database' based on nucleotide similarity"
     regulatory      complement(209..587)
                     /regulatory_class="other"
                     /note="ColE1 ori"
                     /note="Derived using Geneious Prime 2020.1.1 'Annotate
                     from Database' based on nucleotide similarity"
     misc_feature    complement(215..278)
                     /name="L-strand Y effector site"
                     /note="L-strand Y effector site"
                     /note="Derived using Geneious Prime 2020.1.1 'Annotate
                     from Database' based on nucleotide similarity"
     misc_RNA        complement(398..950)
                     /name="RNA-II"
                     /note="Derived using Geneious Prime 2020.1.1 'Annotate
                     from Database' based on nucleotide similarity"
     rep_origin      complement(398..966)
                     /direction="RIGHT"
                     /note="high-copy-number ColE1/pMB1/pBR322/pUC origin of 
                     replication; ori"
                     /note="Derived using Geneious Prime 2020.1.1 'Annotate
                     from Database' based on nucleotide similarity"
                     /label="ori rep origin"
     misc_RNA        840..947
                     /name="RNA-I"
                     /note="Derived using Geneious Prime 2020.1.1 'Annotate
                     from Database' based on nucleotide similarity"
     terminator      916..949
                     /name="Tndr"
                     /note="rho independent terminator"
                     /note="Derived using Geneious Prime 2020.1.1 'Annotate
                     from Database' based on nucleotide similarity"
                     /label="Tndr"
     terminator      969..1007
                     /name="Tndr"
                     /note="rho independent terminator"
                     /note="Derived using Geneious Prime 2020.1.1 'Annotate
                     from Database' based on nucleotide similarity"
                     /label="Tndr"
     terminator      complement(1009..1156)
                     /Note="Beta-lactamase TEM terminator"
                     /note="Derived using Geneious Prime 2023.2.1 'Annotate
                     from Database' based on nucleotide similarity"
                     /label="bla terminator"
     CDS             complement(1157..2017)
                     /gene="bla"
                     /function="ampicillin resistance"
                     /codon_start=1
                     /transl_table=11
                     /product="beta-lactamase"
                     /protein_id="AHK23082.1"
                     /db_xref="GI:588295035"
                     /note="Derived using Geneious Prime 2020.1.1 'Annotate
                     from Database' based on protein similarity"
     promoter        complement(2018..2122)
                     /gene="bla"
                     /note="AmpR promoter"
                     /note="Derived using Geneious Prime 2020.1.1 'Annotate
                     from Database' based on nucleotide similarity"
     rep_origin      complement(2148..2603)
                     /direction="LEFT"
                     /note="<html><body>f1 bacteriophage origin of replication;
                     arrow indicates direction of (+) strand
                     synthesis</body></html>"
                     /note="Derived using Geneious Prime 2020.1.1 'Annotate
                     from Database' based on nucleotide similarity"
                     /label="f1 ori"
     promoter        2771..2789
                     /note="<html><body>promoter for bacteriophage T7 RNA
                     polymerase</body></html>"
                     /note="Derived using Geneious Prime 2020.1.1 'Annotate
                     from Database' based on nucleotide similarity"
                     /label="T7 promoter"
     CDS             <2841..>2960
                     /gene="pip1"
                     /product="phytophthora-inhibited protease 1"
                     /protein_id="ABG23376.1"
                     /db_xref="GI:108937128"
                     /note="Derived using Geneious Prime 2020.1.1 'Annotate
                     from Database' based on nucleotide similarity"
                     /label="Pip1 fragment 4 CDS"
     promoter        complement(3015..3034)
                     /note="T3_promoter"
                     /note="Derived using Geneious Prime 2020.1.1 'Annotate
                     from Database' based on nucleotide similarity"
ORIGIN      
        1 agctgtttcc tgtgtgaaat tgttatccgc tcacaattcc acacaacata cgagccggaa
       61 gcataaagtg taaagcctgg ggtgcctaat gagtgagcta actcacatta attgcgttgc
      121 gctcactgcc cgctttccag tcgggaaacc tgtcgtgcca gctgcattaa tgaatcggcc
      181 aacgcgcggg gagaggcggt ttgcgtattg ggcgctcttc cgcttcctcg ctcactgact
      241 cgctgcgctc ggtcgttcgg ctgcggcgag cggtatcagc tcactcaaag gcggtaatac
      301 ggttatccac agaatcaggg gataacgcag gaaagaacat gtgagcaaaa ggccagcaaa
      361 aggccaggaa ccgtaaaaag gccgcgttgc tggcgttttt ccataggctc cgcccccctg
      421 acgagcatca caaaaatcga cgctcaagtc agaggtggcg aaacccgaca ggactataaa
      481 gataccaggc gtttccccct ggaagctccc tcgtgcgctc tcctgttccg accctgccgc
      541 ttaccggata cctgtccgcc tttctccctt cgggaagcgt ggcgctttct catagctcac
      601 gctgtaggta tctcagttcg gtgtaggtcg ttcgctccaa gctgggctgt gtgcacgaac
      661 cccccgttca gcccgaccgc tgcgccttat ccggtaacta tcgtcttgag tccaacccgg
      721 taagacacga cttatcgcca ctggcagcag ccactggtaa caggattagc agagcgaggt
      781 atgtaggcgg tgctacagag ttcttgaagt ggtggcctaa ctacggctac actagaagga
      841 cagtatttgg tatctgcgct ctgctgaagc cagttacctt cggaaaaaga gttggtagct
      901 cttgatccgg caaacaaacc accgctggta gcggtggttt ttttgtttgc aagcagcaga
      961 ttacgcgcag aaaaaaagga tctcaagaag atcctttgat cttttctacg gggtctgacg
     1021 ctcagtggaa cgaaaactca cgttaaggga ttttggtcat gagattatca aaaaggatct
     1081 tcacctagat ccttttaaat taaaaatgaa gttttaaatc aatctaaagt atatatgagt
     1141 aaacttggtc tgacagttac caatgcttaa tcagtgaggc acctatctca gcgatctgtc
     1201 tatttcgttc atccatagtt gcctgactcc ccgtcgtgta gataactacg atacgggagg
     1261 gcttaccatc tggccccagt gctgcaatga taccgcgaga tccacgctca ccggctccag
     1321 atttatcagc aataaaccag ccagccggaa gggccgagcg cagaagtggt cctgcaactt
     1381 tatccgcctc catccagtct attaattgtt gccgggaagc tagagtaagt agttcgccag
     1441 ttaatagttt gcgcaacgtt gttgccattg ctacaggcat cgtggtgtca cgctcgtcgt
     1501 ttggtatggc ttcattcagc tccggttccc aacgatcaag gcgagttaca tgatccccca
     1561 tgttgtgcaa aaaagcggtt agctccttcg gtcctccgat cgttgtcaga agtaagttgg
     1621 ccgcagtgtt atcactcatg gttatggcag cactgcataa ttctcttact gtcatgccat
     1681 ccgtaagatg cttttctgtg actggtgagt actcaaccaa gtcattctga gaatagtgta
     1741 tgcggcgacc gagttgctct tgcccggcgt caatacggga taataccgcg ccacatagca
     1801 gaactttaaa agtgctcatc attggaaaac gttcttcggg gcgaaaactc tcaaggatct
     1861 taccgctgtt gagatccagt tcgatgtaac ccactcgtgc acccaactga tcttcagcat
     1921 cttttacttt caccagcgtt tctgggtgag caaaaacagg aaggcaaaat gccgcaaaaa
     1981 agggaataag ggcgacacgg aaatgttgaa tactcatact cttccttttt caatattatt
     2041 gaagcattta tcagggttat tgtctcatga gcggatacat atttgaatgt atttagaaaa
     2101 ataaacaaat aggggttccg cgcacatttc cccgaaaagt gccacctaaa ttgtaagcgt
     2161 taatattttg ttaaaattcg cgttaaattt ttgttaaatc agctcatttt ttaaccaata
     2221 ggccgaaatc ggcaaaatcc cttataaatc aaaagaatag accgagatag ggtnnnnnnn
     2281 nnnnnnnnnn nnnnnnnnnn nnnnnnnnnn aaagaacgtg gactccaacg tcaaaggnnn
     2341 nnnnnnnnnn nnnnnnnnnn nnnnnnnnnn nnnnnnnnnn nnnnnntnnn nnnnnnnnnn
     2401 nnnnnnnnnn nnnnnnnnnn nnnnnnnnnn nnnnnnnnnn nnnnnnnnnn nnnnnnnnnn
     2461 nnnnnnnnnn nnnnnnnngn nnnnnnnnnn nnnnnnnnnn nnnnnnnnnn nnnnnnnnnn
     2521 nnnnnnnnnn nnnnnnnnnn nnnnnnnnnn nnnnnnnnnn nnnnnnnnnn nnnnnnnnnn
     2581 nnnnnnnnnn nnnnnnnnnn nnncccattc gccattcagg ctgcgcaact gttgggaagg
     2641 gcgatcggtg cgggcctctt cgctattacg ccagctggcg aaagggggat gtgctgcaag
     2701 gcgattaagt tgggtaacgc cagggttttc ccagtcacga cgttgtaaaa cgacggccag
     2761 tgagcgcgcg taatacgact cactataggg cgaattgggt acggccgtca aggccaagct
     2821 tcccacttat tgaagacaac tatccttatg aagaagctca aaatgtttgc aagaccgaac
     2881 aaccagcagc agttactatc aatggctacg aagtcgtacc atctgacgag tcatcgttgt
     2941 tgaaagctgt agtgaatcag cttgtcttca aacttaggga tatcacgtga agcttgcaag
     3001 ctccagcttt tgttcccttt agtgagggtt aattgcgcgc ttggcgtaat catggtcat
//
