# Supplementary material for: Bioengineering secreted proteases converts divergent Rcr3 orthologs and paralogs into extracellular immune co-receptors
Source: bioRxiv preprint, doi:10.1101/2024.02.14.580413, version 2 (2024-05-23)
Supplement: Dataset S2 [file 580413_file07.zip › S2_Dataset/pJK100-004p.gb]

LOCUS       pJK100-004p             8844 bp    DNA     circular UNA 29-JAN-2024
DEFINITION  pL2M-P19//2x35S::NtPR1a-P0P1P2P3P4R5R6.
ACCESSION   urn.local...2crx-ecqffxw
VERSION     urn.local...2crx-ecqffxw
KEYWORDS    .
SOURCE      
  ORGANISM  .
FEATURES             Location/Qualifiers
     misc_feature    1..2785
                     /note="pVS1ori short"
                     /note="Derived using Geneious Prime 2023.1.2 'Annotate
                     from Database' based on nucleotide similarity"
                     /label="pVS1ori short"
     CDS             193..822
                     /note="StaA; similar to IncC2"
                     /codon_start=1
                     /transl_table=11
                     /product="pVS1 partitioning protein"
                     /protein_id="AAD19678.1"
                     /db_xref="GI:4378781"
                     /note="Derived using Geneious Prime 2023.1.2 'Annotate
                     from Database' based on protein similarity"
                     /label="pVS1 partitioning protein CDS"
     CDS             843..1058
                     /note="ORF3; not required for stable maintenance"
                     /codon_start=1
                     /transl_table=11
                     /product="hypothetical protein"
                     /protein_id="AAD19679.1"
                     /db_xref="GI:4378782"
                     /note="Derived using Geneious Prime 2023.1.2 'Annotate
                     from Database' based on protein similarity"
                     /label="hypothetical protein CDS"
     misc_feature    1089..1101
                     /name="KorB box"
                     /note="KorB box"
                     /note="Derived using Geneious Prime 2023.1.2 'Annotate
                     from Database' based on nucleotide similarity"
                     /label="KorB box"
     CDS             1217..2323
                     /note="RepA"
                     /transl_table=11
                     /product="pVS1 replication protein"
                     /protein_id="AAD19680.1"
                     /db_xref="GI:4378783"
                     /note="Derived using Geneious Prime 2023.1.2 'Annotate
                     from Database' based on protein similarity"
                     /label="pVS1 replication protein CDS"
     rep_origin      2389..2583
                     /note="pVS1 origin of replication"
                     /note="Derived using Geneious Prime 2023.1.2 'Annotate
                     from Database' based on nucleotide similarity"
                     /label="pVS1 origin of replication rep origin"
     misc_feature    2389..2396
                     /note="DnaA box"
                     /note="Derived using Geneious Prime 2023.1.2 'Annotate
                     from Database' based on nucleotide similarity"
                     /label="DnaA box"
     repeat_region   2400..2483
                     /note="21 bp repeats"
                     /rpt_type="direct"
                     /note="Derived using Geneious Prime 2023.1.2 'Annotate
                     from Database' based on nucleotide similarity"
                     /label="21 bp repeats repeat region"
     misc_feature    2484..2575
                     /note="AT-rich region"
                     /note="Derived using Geneious Prime 2023.1.2 'Annotate
                     from Database' based on nucleotide similarity"
                     /label="AT-rich region"
     misc_feature    2576..2583
                     /note="DnaA box"
                     /note="Derived using Geneious Prime 2023.1.2 'Annotate
                     from Database' based on nucleotide similarity"
                     /label="DnaA box"
     promoter        2791..2895
                     /gene="bla"
                     /note="AmpR promoter"
                     /note="Derived using Geneious Prime 2023.1.2 'Annotate
                     from Database' based on nucleotide similarity"
                     /label="bla promoter"
     CDS             2896..3690
                     /gene="aphA"
                     /function="kanamycin resistance"
                     /codon_start=1
                     /transl_table=11
                     /product="aminoglycoside 3'-phosphotransferase"
                     /protein_id="ADZ30886.1"
                     /db_xref="GI:325559604"
                     /note="Derived using Geneious Prime 2023.1.2 'Annotate
                     from Database' based on protein similarity"
                     /label="aphA CDS"
     terminator      3691..3838
                     /Note="Beta-lactamase TEM terminator"
                     /note="Derived using Geneious Prime 2023.1.2 'Annotate
                     from Database' based on nucleotide similarity"
                     /label="bla terminator"
     terminator      complement(3840..3878)
                     /name="Tndr"
                     /note="rho independent terminator"
                     /note="Derived using Geneious Prime 2023.1.2 'Annotate
                     from Database' based on nucleotide similarity"
                     /label="Tndr"
     rep_origin      3881..4449
                     /direction="RIGHT"
                     /note="high-copy-number ColE1/pMB1/pBR322/pUC origin of 
                     replication; ori"
                     /note="Derived using Geneious Prime 2023.1.2 'Annotate
                     from Database' based on nucleotide similarity"
                     /label="ori rep origin"
     misc_RNA        3897..4449
                     /name="RNA-II"
                     /note="Derived using Geneious Prime 2023.1.2 'Annotate
                     from Database' based on nucleotide similarity"
                     /label="RNA-II"
     terminator      complement(3898..3931)
                     /name="Tndr"
                     /note="rho independent terminator"
                     /note="Derived using Geneious Prime 2023.1.2 'Annotate
                     from Database' based on nucleotide similarity"
                     /label="Tndr"
     misc_RNA        complement(3900..4007)
                     /name="RNA-I"
                     /note="Derived using Geneious Prime 2023.1.2 'Annotate
                     from Database' based on nucleotide similarity"
                     /label="RNA-I"
     misc_feature    4516..4662
                     /note="LB; left border. Identical to sequence near
                     agrocinopine synthase on Agrobacterium tumefaciens strain
                     1D1460 plasmid pTi1D1460 (CP032929 nucleotides 161,573 -
                     161,719). "
                     /note="Derived using Geneious Prime 2023.1.2 'Annotate
                     from Database' based on nucleotide similarity"
                     /label="LB; left border"
     misc_feature    4585..4609
                     /note="T-DNA left border sequence (Thole et al., (2007)
                     Plant Physiol 145:1211-1219)"
                     /note="Derived using Geneious Prime 2023.1.2 'Annotate
                     from Database' based on nucleotide similarity"
                     /label="misc"
     terminator      complement(4701..5408)
                     /note="OCS terminator"
                     /note="octopine synthase terminator"
                     /note="Derived using Geneious Prime 2023.1.2 'Annotate
                     from Database' based on nucleotide similarity"
                     /label="OCS terminator"
     CDS             complement(5416..5934)
                     /gene="p19"
                     /note="Tombusvirus RNA silencing suppressor 19 kDa
                     protein; similar to CAC01277.1; characterized in PubMed ID
                     18944038"
                     /codon_start=1
                     /transl_table=11
                     /product="RNA silencing suppressor 19 kDa protein"
                     /protein_id="AIN46664.1"
                     /db_xref="GI:684152027"
                     /note="Derived using Geneious Prime 2023.1.2 'Annotate
                     from Database' based on protein similarity"
                     /label="p19 CDS"
     promoter        complement(5939..6319)
                     /note="mas1'-2' mannopine synthase promoter; mas2' drives
                     MCS2 ORF; mas1' truncated by 96 nt; enhancer elements,
                     TATA box, and start codon missing"
                     /note="Derived using Geneious Prime 2023.1.2 'Annotate
                     from Database' based on nucleotide similarity"
                     /label="truncated MAS promoter"
     promoter        6359..7102
                     /note="Double CaMV 35S"
                     /note="Derived using Geneious Prime 2023.1.2 'Annotate
                     from Database' based on nucleotide similarity"
                     /label="2x35S pro (Plant Parts Kit)"
     misc_feature    7135..7189
                     /note="TMV Omega; translational enhancer from the tobacco
                     mosaic virus 5'-leader sequence (Gallie et al., 1988)"
                     /note="Derived using Geneious Prime 2023.1.2 'Annotate
                     from Database' based on nucleotide similarity"
                     /label="TMV Omega (Plant parts kit)"
     sig_peptide     7197..7286
                     /peptide="MGFVLFSQLPSFLLVSTLLLFLVISHSCRA"
                     /note="Derived using Geneious Prime 2023.1.2 'Annotate
                     from Database' based on protein similarity"
                     /label="signal peptide"
     CDS             7197..7286
                     /codon_start=1
                     /transl_table=1
                     /note="Nicotiana tabacum PR1a signal peptide (AA 1 to 30)"
                     /note="Derived using Geneious Prime 2023.1.2 'Annotate
                     from Database' based on protein similarity"
                     /label="NtPR1a SP CDS"
     CDS             join(7287,7477..7481)
                     /label="linker CDS"
     intron          7288..7476
                     /Note="Portable intron (PIV2 aka IV2)"
                     /note="Derived using Geneious Prime 2023.1.2 'Annotate
                     from Database' based on nucleotide similarity"
                     /label="PIV2"
     CDS             <7482..>7784
                     /gene="pip1"
                     /product="phytophthora-inhibited protease 1"
                     /protein_id="ABG23376.1"
                     /db_xref="GI:108937128"
                     /note="Derived using Geneious Prime 2020.1.1 'Annotate
                     from Database' based on nucleotide similarity"
                     /label="Pip1 pro-domain fragment CDS"
     CDS             <7785..>7865
                     /gene="pip1"
                     /product="phytophthora-inhibited protease 1"
                     /protein_id="ABG23376.1"
                     /db_xref="GI:108937128"
                     /note="Derived using Geneious Prime 2020.1.1 'Annotate
                     from Database' based on nucleotide similarity"
                     /label="Pip1 fragment 1 CDS"
     CDS             <7866..>7970
                     /gene="pip1"
                     /product="phytophthora-inhibited protease 1"
                     /protein_id="ABG23376.1"
                     /db_xref="GI:108937128"
                     /note="Derived using Geneious Prime 2020.1.1 'Annotate
                     from Database' based on nucleotide similarity"
                     /label="Pip1 fragment 2 CDS"
     CDS             <7971..>8045
                     /gene="pip1"
                     /product="phytophthora-inhibited protease 1"
                     /protein_id="ABG23376.1"
                     /db_xref="GI:108937128"
                     /note="Derived using Geneious Prime 2020.1.1 'Annotate
                     from Database' based on nucleotide similarity"
                     /label="Pip1 fragment 3 CDS"
     CDS             <8046..>8165
                     /gene="pip1"
                     /product="phytophthora-inhibited protease 1"
                     /protein_id="ABG23376.1"
                     /db_xref="GI:108937128"
                     /note="Derived using Geneious Prime 2020.1.1 'Annotate
                     from Database' based on nucleotide similarity"
                     /label="Pip1 fragment 4 CDS"
     CDS             <8166..>8303
                     /gene="Rcr3"
                     /note="required for Cf-2-dependent disease resistance"
                     /product="cysteine protease"
                     /protein_id="AAM19207.1"
                     /db_xref="GI:20334373"
                     /note="Derived using Geneious Prime 2020.1.1 'Annotate
                     from Database' based on nucleotide similarity"
                     /label="Rcr3pim fragment 5 CDS"
     CDS             <8304..8432
                     /gene="Rcr3"
                     /note="required for Cf-2-dependent disease resistance"
                     /product="cysteine protease"
                     /protein_id="AAM19207.1"
                     /db_xref="GI:20334373"
                     /note="Derived using Geneious Prime 2020.1.1 'Annotate
                     from Database' based on nucleotide similarity"
                     /label="Rcr3pim fragment 6 CDS"
     terminator      8437..8640
                     /note="CaMV poly(A) signal; cauliflower mosaic virus
                     polyadenylation signal"
                     /note="Plant parts kit"
                     /note="Derived using Geneious Prime 2023.1.2 'Annotate
                     from Database' based on nucleotide similarity"
                     /label="35S terminator"
     misc_feature    complement(8686..8840)
                     /note="RB; Right border. Identical to sequence near
                     D-nopaline dehydrogenase on Agrobacterium tumefaciens
                     strain 1D1460 plasmid pTi1D1460 (CP032929 nucleotides
                     186,435 - 186,589). "
                     /note="Derived using Geneious Prime 2023.1.2 'Annotate
                     from Database' based on nucleotide similarity"
                     /label="RB"
     misc_feature    8704..8728
                     /note="T-DNA right border sequence (Thole et al., (2007)
                     Plant Physiol 145:1211-1219)"
                     /note="Derived using Geneious Prime 2023.1.2 'Annotate
                     from Database' based on nucleotide similarity"
                     /label="misc"
ORIGIN      
        1 cgtgcggctg catgaaatcc tggccggttt gtctgatgcc aagctggcgg cctggccggc
       61 cagcttggcc gctgaagaaa ccgagcgccg ccgtctaaaa aggtgatgtg tatttgagta
      121 aaacagcttg cgtcatgcgg tcgctgcgta tatgatgcga tgagtaaata aacaaatacg
      181 caaggggaac gcatgaaggt tatcgctgta cttaaccaga aaggcgggtc aggcaagacg
      241 accatcgcaa cccatctagc ccgcgccctg caactcgccg gggccgatgt tctgttagtc
      301 gattccgatc cccagggcag tgcccgcgat tgggcggccg tgcgggaaga tcaaccgcta
      361 accgttgtcg gcatcgaccg cccgacgatt gaccgcgacg tgaaggccat cggccggcgc
      421 gacttcgtag tgatcgacgg agcgccccag gcggcggact tggctgtgtc cgcgatcaag
      481 gcagccgact tcgtgctgat tccggtgcag ccaagccctt acgacatatg ggccaccgcc
      541 gacctggtgg agctggttaa gcagcgcatt gaggtcacgg atggaaggct acaagcggcc
      601 tttgtcgtgt cgcgggcgat caaaggcacg cgcatcggcg gtgaggttgc cgaggcgctg
      661 gccgggtacg agctgcccat tcttgagtcc cgtatcacgc agcgcgtgag ctacccaggc
      721 actgccgccg ccggcacaac cgttcttgaa tcagaacccg agggcgacgc tgcccgcgag
      781 gtccaggcgc tggccgctga aattaaatca aaactcattt gagttaatga ggtaaagaga
      841 aaatgagcaa aagcacaaac acgctaagtg ccggccgtcc gagcgcacgc agcagcaagg
      901 ctgcaacgtt ggccagcctg gcagacacgc cagccatgaa gcgggtcaac tttcagttgc
      961 cggcggagga tcacaccaag ctgaagatgt acgcggtacg ccaaggcaag accattaccg
     1021 agctgctatc tgaatacatc gcgcagctac cagagtaaat gagcaaatga ataaatgagt
     1081 agatgaattt tagcggctaa aggaggcggc atggaaaatc aagaacaacc aggcaccgac
     1141 gccgtggaat gccccatgtg tggaggaacg ggcggttggc caggcgtaag cggctgggtt
     1201 gtctgccggc cctgcaatgg cactggaacc cccaagcccg aggaatcggc gtgacggtcg
     1261 caaaccatcc ggcccggtac aaatcggcgc ggcgctgggt gatgacctgg tggagaagtt
     1321 gaaggccgcg caggccgccc agcggcaacg catcgaggca gaagcacgcc ccggtgaatc
     1381 gtggcaagcg gccgctgatc gaatccgcaa agaatcccgg caaccgccgg cagccggtgc
     1441 gccgtcgatt aggaagccgc ccaagggcga cgagcaacca gattttttcg ttccgatgct
     1501 ctatgacgtg ggcacccgcg atagtcgcag catcatggac gtggccgttt tccgtctgtc
     1561 gaagcgtgac cgacgagctg gcgaggtgat ccgctacgag cttccagacg ggcacgtaga
     1621 ggtttccgca gggccggccg gcatggccag tgtgtgggat tacgacctgg tactgatggc
     1681 ggtttcccat ctaaccgaat ccatgaaccg ataccgggaa gggaagggag acaagcccgg
     1741 ccgcgtgttc cgtccacacg ttgcggacgt actcaagttc tgccggcgag ccgatggcgg
     1801 aaagcagaaa gacgacctgg tagaaacctg cattcggtta aacaccacgc acgttgccat
     1861 gcagcgtacg aagaaggcca agaacggccg cctggtgacg gtatccgagg gtgaagcctt
     1921 gattagccgc tacaagatcg taaagagcga aaccgggcgg ccggagtaca tcgagatcga
     1981 gctagctgat tggatgtacc gcgagatcac agaaggcaag aacccggacg tgctgacggt
     2041 tcaccccgat tactttttga tcgatcccgg catcggccgt tttctctacc gcctggcacg
     2101 ccgcgccgca ggcaaggcag aagccagatg gttgttcaag acgatctacg aacgcagtgg
     2161 cagcgccgga gagttcaaga agttctgttt caccgtgcgc aagctgatcg ggtcaaatga
     2221 cctgccggag tacgatttga aggaggaggc ggggcaggct ggcccgatcc tagtcatgcg
     2281 ctaccgcaac ctgatcgagg gcgaagcatc cgccggttcc taatgtacgg agcagatgct
     2341 agggcaaatt gccctagcag gggaaaaagg tcgaaaaagc ttctttcctg tggatagcac
     2401 gtacattggg aacccaaagc cgtacattgg gaaccggaac ccgtacattg ggaacccaaa
     2461 gccgtacatt gggaaccggt cacacatgta agtgactgat ataaaagaga aaaaaggcga
     2521 tttttccgcc taaaactctt taaaacttat taaaactctt aaaacccgcc tggcctgtgc
     2581 ataactgtct ggccagcgca cagccgaaca gctgcaaaaa gcgcctaccc ttcggtcgct
     2641 gcgctcccta cgccccgccg cttcgcgtcg gcctatcgcg gccgctggcc gctcaaaaat
     2701 ggctggccta cggccaggca atctaccagg gcgcggacaa gccgcgccgt cgccactcga
     2761 ccgccggcgc ccacatcaag gctccgagtg cgcggaaccc ctatttgttt atttttctaa
     2821 atacattcaa atatgtatcc gctcatgaga caataaccct gataaatgct tcaataatat
     2881 tgaaaaagga agagtatggc taaaatgaga atatcaccgg aattgaaaaa actgatcgaa
     2941 aaataccgct gcgtaaaaga tacggaagga atgtctcctg ctaaggtata taagctggtg
     3001 ggagaaaatg aaaacctata tttaaaaatg acggacagcc ggtataaagg gaccacctat
     3061 gatgtggaac gggaaaagga catgatgcta tggctggaag gaaagctgcc tgttccaaag
     3121 gtcctgcact ttgaacggca tgatggctgg agcaatctgc tcatgagtga ggccgatggc
     3181 gtcctttgct cggaagagta tgaagatgaa caaagccctg aaaagattat cgagctgtat
     3241 gcggagtgca tcaggctctt tcactccatc gacatatcgg attgtcccta tacgaatagc
     3301 ttagacagcc gcttagccga attggattac ttactgaata acgatctggc cgatgtggat
     3361 tgcgaaaact gggaagagga cactccattt aaagatccgc gcgagctgta tgatttttta
     3421 aagacggaaa agcccgaaga ggaacttgtc ttttcccacg gcgacctggg agacagcaac
     3481 atctttgtga aagatggcaa agtaagtggc tttattgatc ttgggagaag cggcagggcg
     3541 gacaagtggt atgacattgc cttctgcgtc cggtcgctca gggaggatat cggggaagaa
     3601 cagtatgtcg agctattttt tgacttactg gggatcaagc ctgattggga gaaaataaaa
     3661 tattatattt tactggatga attgttttag ctgtcagacc aagtttactc atatatactt
     3721 tagattgatt taaaacttca tttttaattt aaaaggatct aggtgaagat cctttttgat
     3781 aatctcatga ccaaaatccc ttaacgtgag ttttcgttcc actgagcgtc agaccccgta
     3841 gaaaagatca aaggatcttc ttgagatcct ttttttctgc gcgtaatctg ctgcttgcaa
     3901 acaaaaaaac caccgctacc agcggtggtt tgtttgccgg atcaagagct accaactctt
     3961 tttccgaagg taactggctt cagcagagcg cagataccaa atactgttct tctagtgtag
     4021 ccgtagttag gccaccactt caagaactct gtagcaccgc ctacatacct cgctctgcta
     4081 atcctgttac cagtggctgc tgccagtggc gataagtcgt gtcttaccgg gttggactca
     4141 agacgatagt taccggataa ggcgcagcgg tcgggctgaa cggggggttc gtgcacacag
     4201 cccagcttgg agcgaacgac ctacaccgaa ctgagatacc tacagcgtga gctatgagaa
     4261 agcgccacgc ttcccgaagg gagaaaggcg gacaggtatc cggtaagcgg cagggtcgga
     4321 acaggagagc gcacgaggga gcttccaggg ggaaacgcct ggtatcttta tagtcctgtc
     4381 gggtttcgcc acctctgact tgagcgtcga tttttgtgat gctcgtcagg ggggcggagc
     4441 ctatggaaaa acgccagcaa cgcggccttt ttacggttcc tgctcggatc tgttggaccg
     4501 gacagtagtc atggttgatg ggctgcctgt atcgagtggt gattttgtgc cgagctgccg
     4561 gtcggggagc tgttggctgg ctggtggcag gatatattgt ggtgtaaaca aattgacgct
     4621 tagacaactt aataacacat tgcggacgtt tttaatgtac tggggttgaa cactctgtgc
     4681 cgaattcgga tccagcggtc ctgctgagcc tcgacatgtt gtcgcaaaat tcgccctgga
     4741 cccgcccaac gatttgtcgt cactgtcaag gtttgacctg cacttcattt ggggcccaca
     4801 tacaccaaaa aaatgctgca taattctcgg ggcagcaagt cggttacccg gccgccgtgc
     4861 tggaccgggt tgaatggtgc ccgtaacttt cggtagagcg gacggccaat actcaacttc
     4921 aaggaatctc acccatgcgc gccggcgggg aaccggagtt cccttcagtg agcgttatta
     4981 gttcgccgct cggtgtgtcg tagatactag cccctggggc acttttgaaa tttgaataag
     5041 atttatgtaa tcagtctttt aggtttgacc ggttctgccg ctttttttaa aattggattt
     5101 gtaataataa aacgcaattg tttgttattg tggcgctcta tcatagatgt cgctataaac
     5161 ctattcagca caatatattg ttttcatttt aatattgtac atataagtag tagggtacaa
     5221 tcagtaaatt gaacggagaa tattattcat aaaaatacga tagtaacggg tgatatattc
     5281 attagaatga accgaaaccg gcggtaagga tctgagctac acatgctcag gttttttaca
     5341 acgtgcacaa cagaattgaa agcaaatatc atgcgatcat aggcttctcg catatctcat
     5401 taaagcagga caagcttact cgctttcttt ttcgaaagtt tgagtacctt cagggcatcc
     5461 tcttgataca ttactttcca cttcgattgg ggcaagctgt agcagttctt gcttagaccg
     5521 aattgccatc tcacagagat gctgaagagt tcgcgaccct ccagaaacgg tgatactaac
     5581 tcctcgaaac cgaatactat aggtacatcc gatctggtcg aaaccgaaaa atcgagatgc
     5641 tgcatagtta accgaatctc ccgtccaaga tccaaggact ctgtgcagtg aagcttccgt
     5701 cctgtcgtat ctgagatatc tcttaaatac aactttcccg aaaccccagc tttccttgaa
     5761 accaagggga ttatcttgat tcgaattcgt ctcatcgtta tgtagccgcc actcagtcca
     5821 actcggactt tcgtcaggaa gtttgaaggg agaagtggta cctcctgatc ctccatccca
     5881 acgttcactg ttagcttgtt ccctagcgtc gtttccttgt atagctcgtt ccatcattcg
     5941 atttggtgta tcgagattgg ttatgaaatt cagatgctag tgtaatgtat tggtaatttg
     6001 ggaagatata ataggaagca aggctattta tccatttctg aaaaggcgaa atggcgtcac
     6061 cgcgagcgtc acgcgcattc cgttcttgct gtaaagcgtt gtttggtaca cttttgacta
     6121 gcgaggcttg gcgtgtcagc gtatctattc aaaagtcgtt aatggctgcg gatcaagaaa
     6181 aagttggaat agaaacagaa tacccgcgaa attcaggccc ggttgccatg tcctacacgc
     6241 cgaaataaac gaccaaatta gtagaaaaat aaaaactgac taggatactt acgtcacgtc
     6301 ttgcgcactg atttgaaaaa tctcaatata aactccgcaa gaattcaagc ttggaggtca
     6361 acatggtgga gcacgacact ctggtctact ccaaaaatgt caaagataca gtctcagaag
     6421 atcaaagggc tattgagact tttcaacaaa ggataatttc gggaaacctc ctcggattcc
     6481 attgcccagc tatctgtcac ttcatcgaaa ggacagtaga aaaggaaggt ggctcctaca
     6541 aatgccatca ttgcgataaa ggaaaggcta tcattcaaga tctctctgcc gacagtggtc
     6601 ccaaagatgg acccccaccc acgaggagca tcgtggaaaa agaagaggtt ccaaccacgt
     6661 ctacaaagca agtggattga tgtgataaca tggtggagca cgacactctg gtctactcca
     6721 aaaatgtcaa agatacagtc tcagaagatc aaagggctat tgagactttt caacaaagga
     6781 taatttcggg aaacctcctc ggattccatt gcccagctat ctgtcacttc atcgaaagga
     6841 cagtagaaaa ggaaggtggc tcctacaaat gccatcattg cgataaagga aaggctatca
     6901 ttcaagatct ctctgccgac agtggtccca aagatggacc cccacccacg aggagcatcg
     6961 tggaaaaaga agaggttcca accacgtcta caaagcaagt ggattgatgt gacatctcca
     7021 ctgacgtaag ggatgacgca caatcccact atccttcgca agacccttcc tctatataag
     7081 gaagttcatt tcatttggag aggacacgct cgagtataag agctcatttt tacaacaatt
     7141 accaacaaca acaaacaaca aacaacatta caattacatt tacaattatc gatacaatgg
     7201 gatttgttct cttttcacaa ttgccttcat ttcttcttgt ctctacactt ctcttattcc
     7261 tagtaatatc ccactcttgc cgtgcaggta agtttctgct tctacctttg atatatatat
     7321 aataattatc attaattagt agtaatataa tatttcaaat atttttttca aaataaaaga
     7381 atgtagtata tagcaattgc ttttctgtag tttataagtg tgtatatttt aatttataac
     7441 ttttctaata tatgaccaaa atttgttgat gtgcaggagg tcgcaactta aaagaattat
     7501 ccatgcttga aaggcatgaa aattggatgg ttcatcatgg acgtgtatac aaagatgata
     7561 tagaaaaaga acaccgcttc aagacattca aggaaaacgt tgagttcatc gaatctttca
     7621 acaagaacgg aactcaacgt tataagctag ccgtcaataa atatgctgat ctgaccactg
     7681 aggaattcac aacatcattt atggggctcg acacttcatt actatcccag caagaatcaa
     7741 cagctacaac aacgtccttt aaatatgata gtgtgactga agtgccgaat agcatggact
     7801 ggagaaagag agggagtgtc acaggagtca aggatcaagg tgtatgtgga tgttgttggg
     7861 cattttctgc ggccgcggct atagaaggag catatcaaat tgcaaacaac gaactaatct
     7921 ctctttcaga gcaacaacta ttggattgct ctacgcagaa caaaggctgc gagggcggac
     7981 taatgactgt cgcttacgac ttcttacttc agaacaatgg cgggggcatt accacagaga
     8041 ctaactatcc ttatgaagaa gctcaaaatg tttgcaagac cgaacaacca gcagcagtta
     8101 ctatcaatgg ctacgaagtc gtaccatctg acgagtcatc gttgttgaaa gctgtagtga
     8161 atcagccagt gtccattgga atagctgcta gccaagattt acagttttac gcgggaggaa
     8221 cttatgacgg aaactgtgcc gatcaaatta accatgctgt aacagcgata ggatatggaa
     8281 ctgatgagga aggtcagaaa tattggttgt tgaagaattc atggggaaca agttggggcg
     8341 agaatgggtt tatgaaaatt ataagagatt ctggggatcc ttcaggtctt tgtgatatcg
     8401 caaagatgtc atcttatcca aacatagcat gagcttctct agctagagtc gatcgacaag
     8461 ctcgagtttc tccataataa tgtgtgagta gttcccagat aagggaatta gggttcctat
     8521 agggtttcgc tcatgtgttg agcatataag aaacccttag tatgtatttg tatttgtaaa
     8581 atacttctat caataaaatt tctaattcct aaaaccaaaa tccagtacta aaatccagat
     8641 cgctactaga ggatgcacat gtgaccgagg gacacgaagt gatccgttta aactatcagt
     8701 gtttgacagg atatattggc gggtaaacct aagagaaaag agcgtttatt agaataatcg
     8761 gatatttaaa agggcgtgaa aaggtttatc cgttcgtcca tttgtatgtg catgccaacc
     8821 acagggttcc cctcgggagt cagc
//
