# Supplementary material for: Bioengineering secreted proteases converts divergent Rcr3 orthologs and paralogs into extracellular immune co-receptors
Source: bioRxiv preprint, doi:10.1101/2024.02.14.580413, version 2 (2024-05-23)
Supplement: Dataset S2 [file 580413_file07.zip › S2_Dataset/pJK100-010p.gb]

LOCUS       pJK100-010p             8841 bp    DNA     circular UNA 29-JAN-2024
DEFINITION  pL2M-P19//2x35S::NtPR1a-P0P1P2R3P4P5R6.
ACCESSION   urn.local...2cs2-ecqffxx
VERSION     urn.local...2cs2-ecqffxx
KEYWORDS    .
SOURCE      
  ORGANISM  .
FEATURES             Location/Qualifiers
     misc_feature    1..2785
                     /note="pVS1ori short"
                     /note="Derived using Geneious Prime 2023.1.2 'Annotate
                     from Database' based on nucleotide similarity"
                     /label="pVS1ori short"
     CDS             193..822
                     /note="StaA; similar to IncC2"
                     /codon_start=1
                     /transl_table=11
                     /product="pVS1 partitioning protein"
                     /protein_id="AAD19678.1"
                     /db_xref="GI:4378781"
                     /note="Derived using Geneious Prime 2023.1.2 'Annotate
                     from Database' based on protein similarity"
                     /label="pVS1 partitioning protein CDS"
     CDS             843..1058
                     /note="ORF3; not required for stable maintenance"
                     /codon_start=1
                     /transl_table=11
                     /product="hypothetical protein"
                     /protein_id="AAD19679.1"
                     /db_xref="GI:4378782"
                     /note="Derived using Geneious Prime 2023.1.2 'Annotate
                     from Database' based on protein similarity"
                     /label="hypothetical protein CDS"
     misc_feature    1089..1101
                     /name="KorB box"
                     /note="KorB box"
                     /note="Derived using Geneious Prime 2023.1.2 'Annotate
                     from Database' based on nucleotide similarity"
                     /label="KorB box"
     CDS             1217..2323
                     /note="RepA"
                     /transl_table=11
                     /product="pVS1 replication protein"
                     /protein_id="AAD19680.1"
                     /db_xref="GI:4378783"
                     /note="Derived using Geneious Prime 2023.1.2 'Annotate
                     from Database' based on protein similarity"
                     /label="pVS1 replication protein CDS"
     rep_origin      2389..2583
                     /note="pVS1 origin of replication"
                     /note="Derived using Geneious Prime 2023.1.2 'Annotate
                     from Database' based on nucleotide similarity"
                     /label="pVS1 origin of replication rep origin"
     misc_feature    2389..2396
                     /note="DnaA box"
                     /note="Derived using Geneious Prime 2023.1.2 'Annotate
                     from Database' based on nucleotide similarity"
                     /label="DnaA box"
     repeat_region   2400..2483
                     /note="21 bp repeats"
                     /rpt_type="direct"
                     /note="Derived using Geneious Prime 2023.1.2 'Annotate
                     from Database' based on nucleotide similarity"
                     /label="21 bp repeats repeat region"
     misc_feature    2484..2575
                     /note="AT-rich region"
                     /note="Derived using Geneious Prime 2023.1.2 'Annotate
                     from Database' based on nucleotide similarity"
                     /label="AT-rich region"
     misc_feature    2576..2583
                     /note="DnaA box"
                     /note="Derived using Geneious Prime 2023.1.2 'Annotate
                     from Database' based on nucleotide similarity"
                     /label="DnaA box"
     promoter        2791..2895
                     /gene="bla"
                     /note="AmpR promoter"
                     /note="Derived using Geneious Prime 2023.1.2 'Annotate
                     from Database' based on nucleotide similarity"
                     /label="bla promoter"
     CDS             2896..3690
                     /gene="aphA"
                     /function="kanamycin resistance"
                     /codon_start=1
                     /transl_table=11
                     /product="aminoglycoside 3'-phosphotransferase"
                     /protein_id="ADZ30886.1"
                     /db_xref="GI:325559604"
                     /note="Derived using Geneious Prime 2023.1.2 'Annotate
                     from Database' based on protein similarity"
                     /label="aphA CDS"
     terminator      3691..3838
                     /Note="Beta-lactamase TEM terminator"
                     /note="Derived using Geneious Prime 2023.1.2 'Annotate
                     from Database' based on nucleotide similarity"
                     /label="bla terminator"
     terminator      complement(3840..3878)
                     /name="Tndr"
                     /note="rho independent terminator"
                     /note="Derived using Geneious Prime 2023.1.2 'Annotate
                     from Database' based on nucleotide similarity"
                     /label="Tndr"
     rep_origin      3881..4449
                     /direction="RIGHT"
                     /note="high-copy-number ColE1/pMB1/pBR322/pUC origin of 
                     replication; ori"
                     /note="Derived using Geneious Prime 2023.1.2 'Annotate
                     from Database' based on nucleotide similarity"
                     /label="ori rep origin"
     misc_RNA        3897..4449
                     /name="RNA-II"
                     /note="Derived using Geneious Prime 2023.1.2 'Annotate
                     from Database' based on nucleotide similarity"
                     /label="RNA-II"
     terminator      complement(3898..3931)
                     /name="Tndr"
                     /note="rho independent terminator"
                     /note="Derived using Geneious Prime 2023.1.2 'Annotate
                     from Database' based on nucleotide similarity"
                     /label="Tndr"
     misc_RNA        complement(3900..4007)
                     /name="RNA-I"
                     /note="Derived using Geneious Prime 2023.1.2 'Annotate
                     from Database' based on nucleotide similarity"
                     /label="RNA-I"
     misc_feature    4516..4662
                     /note="LB; left border. Identical to sequence near
                     agrocinopine synthase on Agrobacterium tumefaciens strain
                     1D1460 plasmid pTi1D1460 (CP032929 nucleotides 161,573 -
                     161,719). "
                     /note="Derived using Geneious Prime 2023.1.2 'Annotate
                     from Database' based on nucleotide similarity"
                     /label="LB; left border"
     misc_feature    4585..4609
                     /note="T-DNA left border sequence (Thole et al., (2007)
                     Plant Physiol 145:1211-1219)"
                     /note="Derived using Geneious Prime 2023.1.2 'Annotate
                     from Database' based on nucleotide similarity"
                     /label="misc"
     terminator      complement(4701..5408)
                     /note="OCS terminator"
                     /note="octopine synthase terminator"
                     /note="Derived using Geneious Prime 2023.1.2 'Annotate
                     from Database' based on nucleotide similarity"
                     /label="OCS terminator"
     CDS             complement(5416..5934)
                     /gene="p19"
                     /note="Tombusvirus RNA silencing suppressor 19 kDa
                     protein; similar to CAC01277.1; characterized in PubMed ID
                     18944038"
                     /codon_start=1
                     /transl_table=11
                     /product="RNA silencing suppressor 19 kDa protein"
                     /protein_id="AIN46664.1"
                     /db_xref="GI:684152027"
                     /note="Derived using Geneious Prime 2023.1.2 'Annotate
                     from Database' based on protein similarity"
                     /label="p19 CDS"
     promoter        complement(5939..6319)
                     /note="mas1'-2' mannopine synthase promoter; mas2' drives
                     MCS2 ORF; mas1' truncated by 96 nt; enhancer elements,
                     TATA box, and start codon missing"
                     /note="Derived using Geneious Prime 2023.1.2 'Annotate
                     from Database' based on nucleotide similarity"
                     /label="truncated MAS promoter"
     promoter        6359..7102
                     /note="Double CaMV 35S"
                     /note="Derived using Geneious Prime 2023.1.2 'Annotate
                     from Database' based on nucleotide similarity"
                     /label="2x35S pro (Plant Parts Kit)"
     misc_feature    7135..7189
                     /note="TMV Omega; translational enhancer from the tobacco
                     mosaic virus 5'-leader sequence (Gallie et al., 1988)"
                     /note="Derived using Geneious Prime 2023.1.2 'Annotate
                     from Database' based on nucleotide similarity"
                     /label="TMV Omega (Plant parts kit)"
     sig_peptide     7197..7286
                     /peptide="MGFVLFSQLPSFLLVSTLLLFLVISHSCRA"
                     /note="Derived using Geneious Prime 2023.1.2 'Annotate
                     from Database' based on protein similarity"
                     /label="signal peptide"
     CDS             7197..7286
                     /codon_start=1
                     /transl_table=1
                     /note="Nicotiana tabacum PR1a signal peptide (AA 1 to 30)"
                     /note="Derived using Geneious Prime 2023.1.2 'Annotate
                     from Database' based on protein similarity"
                     /label="NtPR1a SP CDS"
     CDS             join(7287,7477..7481)
                     /label="linker CDS"
     intron          7288..7476
                     /Note="Portable intron (PIV2 aka IV2)"
                     /note="Derived using Geneious Prime 2023.1.2 'Annotate
                     from Database' based on nucleotide similarity"
                     /label="PIV2"
     CDS             <7482..>7784
                     /gene="pip1"
                     /product="phytophthora-inhibited protease 1"
                     /protein_id="ABG23376.1"
                     /db_xref="GI:108937128"
                     /note="Derived using Geneious Prime 2020.1.1 'Annotate
                     from Database' based on nucleotide similarity"
                     /label="Pip1 pro-domain fragment CDS"
     CDS             <7785..>7865
                     /gene="pip1"
                     /product="phytophthora-inhibited protease 1"
                     /protein_id="ABG23376.1"
                     /db_xref="GI:108937128"
                     /note="Derived using Geneious Prime 2020.1.1 'Annotate
                     from Database' based on nucleotide similarity"
                     /label="Pip1 fragment 1 CDS"
     CDS             <7866..>7970
                     /gene="pip1"
                     /product="phytophthora-inhibited protease 1"
                     /protein_id="ABG23376.1"
                     /db_xref="GI:108937128"
                     /note="Derived using Geneious Prime 2020.1.1 'Annotate
                     from Database' based on nucleotide similarity"
                     /label="Pip1 fragment 2 CDS"
     CDS             <7971..>8039
                     /gene="Rcr3"
                     /note="required for Cf-2-dependent disease resistance"
                     /product="cysteine protease"
                     /protein_id="AAM19207.1"
                     /db_xref="GI:20334373"
                     /note="Derived using Geneious Prime 2020.1.1 'Annotate
                     from Database' based on nucleotide similarity"
                     /label="Rcr3pim fragment 3 CDS"
     CDS             <8040..>8159
                     /gene="pip1"
                     /product="phytophthora-inhibited protease 1"
                     /protein_id="ABG23376.1"
                     /db_xref="GI:108937128"
                     /note="Derived using Geneious Prime 2020.1.1 'Annotate
                     from Database' based on nucleotide similarity"
                     /label="Pip1 fragment 4 CDS"
     CDS             <8160..>8300
                     /gene="pip1"
                     /product="phytophthora-inhibited protease 1"
                     /protein_id="ABG23376.1"
                     /db_xref="GI:108937128"
                     /note="Derived using Geneious Prime 2020.1.1 'Annotate
                     from Database' based on nucleotide similarity"
                     /label="Pip1 fragment 5 CDS"
     CDS             <8301..8429
                     /gene="Rcr3"
                     /note="required for Cf-2-dependent disease resistance"
                     /product="cysteine protease"
                     /protein_id="AAM19207.1"
                     /db_xref="GI:20334373"
                     /note="Derived using Geneious Prime 2020.1.1 'Annotate
                     from Database' based on nucleotide similarity"
                     /label="Rcr3pim fragment 6 CDS"
     terminator      8434..8637
                     /note="CaMV poly(A) signal; cauliflower mosaic virus
                     polyadenylation signal"
                     /note="Plant parts kit"
                     /note="Derived using Geneious Prime 2023.1.2 'Annotate
                     from Database' based on nucleotide similarity"
                     /label="35S terminator"
     misc_feature    complement(8683..8837)
                     /note="RB; Right border. Identical to sequence near
                     D-nopaline dehydrogenase on Agrobacterium tumefaciens
                     strain 1D1460 plasmid pTi1D1460 (CP032929 nucleotides
                     186,435 - 186,589). "
                     /note="Derived using Geneious Prime 2023.1.2 'Annotate
                     from Database' based on nucleotide similarity"
                     /label="RB"
     misc_feature    8701..8725
                     /note="T-DNA right border sequence (Thole et al., (2007)
                     Plant Physiol 145:1211-1219)"
                     /note="Derived using Geneious Prime 2023.1.2 'Annotate
                     from Database' based on nucleotide similarity"
                     /label="misc"
ORIGIN      
        1 cgtgcggctg catgaaatcc tggccggttt gtctgatgcc aagctggcgg cctggccggc
       61 cagcttggcc gctgaagaaa ccgagcgccg ccgtctaaaa aggtgatgtg tatttgagta
      121 aaacagcttg cgtcatgcgg tcgctgcgta tatgatgcga tgagtaaata aacaaatacg
      181 caaggggaac gcatgaaggt tatcgctgta cttaaccaga aaggcgggtc aggcaagacg
      241 accatcgcaa cccatctagc ccgcgccctg caactcgccg gggccgatgt tctgttagtc
      301 gattccgatc cccagggcag tgcccgcgat tgggcggccg tgcgggaaga tcaaccgcta
      361 accgttgtcg gcatcgaccg cccgacgatt gaccgcgacg tgaaggccat cggccggcgc
      421 gacttcgtag tgatcgacgg agcgccccag gcggcggact tggctgtgtc cgcgatcaag
      481 gcagccgact tcgtgctgat tccggtgcag ccaagccctt acgacatatg ggccaccgcc
      541 gacctggtgg agctggttaa gcagcgcatt gaggtcacgg atggaaggct acaagcggcc
      601 tttgtcgtgt cgcgggcgat caaaggcacg cgcatcggcg gtgaggttgc cgaggcgctg
      661 gccgggtacg agctgcccat tcttgagtcc cgtatcacgc agcgcgtgag ctacccaggc
      721 actgccgccg ccggcacaac cgttcttgaa tcagaacccg agggcgacgc tgcccgcgag
      781 gtccaggcgc tggccgctga aattaaatca aaactcattt gagttaatga ggtaaagaga
      841 aaatgagcaa aagcacaaac acgctaagtg ccggccgtcc gagcgcacgc agcagcaagg
      901 ctgcaacgtt ggccagcctg gcagacacgc cagccatgaa gcgggtcaac tttcagttgc
      961 cggcggagga tcacaccaag ctgaagatgt acgcggtacg ccaaggcaag accattaccg
     1021 agctgctatc tgaatacatc gcgcagctac cagagtaaat gagcaaatga ataaatgagt
     1081 agatgaattt tagcggctaa aggaggcggc atggaaaatc aagaacaacc aggcaccgac
     1141 gccgtggaat gccccatgtg tggaggaacg ggcggttggc caggcgtaag cggctgggtt
     1201 gtctgccggc cctgcaatgg cactggaacc cccaagcccg aggaatcggc gtgacggtcg
     1261 caaaccatcc ggcccggtac aaatcggcgc ggcgctgggt gatgacctgg tggagaagtt
     1321 gaaggccgcg caggccgccc agcggcaacg catcgaggca gaagcacgcc ccggtgaatc
     1381 gtggcaagcg gccgctgatc gaatccgcaa agaatcccgg caaccgccgg cagccggtgc
     1441 gccgtcgatt aggaagccgc ccaagggcga cgagcaacca gattttttcg ttccgatgct
     1501 ctatgacgtg ggcacccgcg atagtcgcag catcatggac gtggccgttt tccgtctgtc
     1561 gaagcgtgac cgacgagctg gcgaggtgat ccgctacgag cttccagacg ggcacgtaga
     1621 ggtttccgca gggccggccg gcatggccag tgtgtgggat tacgacctgg tactgatggc
     1681 ggtttcccat ctaaccgaat ccatgaaccg ataccgggaa gggaagggag acaagcccgg
     1741 ccgcgtgttc cgtccacacg ttgcggacgt actcaagttc tgccggcgag ccgatggcgg
     1801 aaagcagaaa gacgacctgg tagaaacctg cattcggtta aacaccacgc acgttgccat
     1861 gcagcgtacg aagaaggcca agaacggccg cctggtgacg gtatccgagg gtgaagcctt
     1921 gattagccgc tacaagatcg taaagagcga aaccgggcgg ccggagtaca tcgagatcga
     1981 gctagctgat tggatgtacc gcgagatcac agaaggcaag aacccggacg tgctgacggt
     2041 tcaccccgat tactttttga tcgatcccgg catcggccgt tttctctacc gcctggcacg
     2101 ccgcgccgca ggcaaggcag aagccagatg gttgttcaag acgatctacg aacgcagtgg
     2161 cagcgccgga gagttcaaga agttctgttt caccgtgcgc aagctgatcg ggtcaaatga
     2221 cctgccggag tacgatttga aggaggaggc ggggcaggct ggcccgatcc tagtcatgcg
     2281 ctaccgcaac ctgatcgagg gcgaagcatc cgccggttcc taatgtacgg agcagatgct
     2341 agggcaaatt gccctagcag gggaaaaagg tcgaaaaagc ttctttcctg tggatagcac
     2401 gtacattggg aacccaaagc cgtacattgg gaaccggaac ccgtacattg ggaacccaaa
     2461 gccgtacatt gggaaccggt cacacatgta agtgactgat ataaaagaga aaaaaggcga
     2521 tttttccgcc taaaactctt taaaacttat taaaactctt aaaacccgcc tggcctgtgc
     2581 ataactgtct ggccagcgca cagccgaaca gctgcaaaaa gcgcctaccc ttcggtcgct
     2641 gcgctcccta cgccccgccg cttcgcgtcg gcctatcgcg gccgctggcc gctcaaaaat
     2701 ggctggccta cggccaggca atctaccagg gcgcggacaa gccgcgccgt cgccactcga
     2761 ccgccggcgc ccacatcaag gctccgagtg cgcggaaccc ctatttgttt atttttctaa
     2821 atacattcaa atatgtatcc gctcatgaga caataaccct gataaatgct tcaataatat
     2881 tgaaaaagga agagtatggc taaaatgaga atatcaccgg aattgaaaaa actgatcgaa
     2941 aaataccgct gcgtaaaaga tacggaagga atgtctcctg ctaaggtata taagctggtg
     3001 ggagaaaatg aaaacctata tttaaaaatg acggacagcc ggtataaagg gaccacctat
     3061 gatgtggaac gggaaaagga catgatgcta tggctggaag gaaagctgcc tgttccaaag
     3121 gtcctgcact ttgaacggca tgatggctgg agcaatctgc tcatgagtga ggccgatggc
     3181 gtcctttgct cggaagagta tgaagatgaa caaagccctg aaaagattat cgagctgtat
     3241 gcggagtgca tcaggctctt tcactccatc gacatatcgg attgtcccta tacgaatagc
     3301 ttagacagcc gcttagccga attggattac ttactgaata acgatctggc cgatgtggat
     3361 tgcgaaaact gggaagagga cactccattt aaagatccgc gcgagctgta tgatttttta
     3421 aagacggaaa agcccgaaga ggaacttgtc ttttcccacg gcgacctggg agacagcaac
     3481 atctttgtga aagatggcaa agtaagtggc tttattgatc ttgggagaag cggcagggcg
     3541 gacaagtggt atgacattgc cttctgcgtc cggtcgctca gggaggatat cggggaagaa
     3601 cagtatgtcg agctattttt tgacttactg gggatcaagc ctgattggga gaaaataaaa
     3661 tattatattt tactggatga attgttttag ctgtcagacc aagtttactc atatatactt
     3721 tagattgatt taaaacttca tttttaattt aaaaggatct aggtgaagat cctttttgat
     3781 aatctcatga ccaaaatccc ttaacgtgag ttttcgttcc actgagcgtc agaccccgta
     3841 gaaaagatca aaggatcttc ttgagatcct ttttttctgc gcgtaatctg ctgcttgcaa
     3901 acaaaaaaac caccgctacc agcggtggtt tgtttgccgg atcaagagct accaactctt
     3961 tttccgaagg taactggctt cagcagagcg cagataccaa atactgttct tctagtgtag
     4021 ccgtagttag gccaccactt caagaactct gtagcaccgc ctacatacct cgctctgcta
     4081 atcctgttac cagtggctgc tgccagtggc gataagtcgt gtcttaccgg gttggactca
     4141 agacgatagt taccggataa ggcgcagcgg tcgggctgaa cggggggttc gtgcacacag
     4201 cccagcttgg agcgaacgac ctacaccgaa ctgagatacc tacagcgtga gctatgagaa
     4261 agcgccacgc ttcccgaagg gagaaaggcg gacaggtatc cggtaagcgg cagggtcgga
     4321 acaggagagc gcacgaggga gcttccaggg ggaaacgcct ggtatcttta tagtcctgtc
     4381 gggtttcgcc acctctgact tgagcgtcga tttttgtgat gctcgtcagg ggggcggagc
     4441 ctatggaaaa acgccagcaa cgcggccttt ttacggttcc tgctcggatc tgttggaccg
     4501 gacagtagtc atggttgatg ggctgcctgt atcgagtggt gattttgtgc cgagctgccg
     4561 gtcggggagc tgttggctgg ctggtggcag gatatattgt ggtgtaaaca aattgacgct
     4621 tagacaactt aataacacat tgcggacgtt tttaatgtac tggggttgaa cactctgtgc
     4681 cgaattcgga tccagcggtc ctgctgagcc tcgacatgtt gtcgcaaaat tcgccctgga
     4741 cccgcccaac gatttgtcgt cactgtcaag gtttgacctg cacttcattt ggggcccaca
     4801 tacaccaaaa aaatgctgca taattctcgg ggcagcaagt cggttacccg gccgccgtgc
     4861 tggaccgggt tgaatggtgc ccgtaacttt cggtagagcg gacggccaat actcaacttc
     4921 aaggaatctc acccatgcgc gccggcgggg aaccggagtt cccttcagtg agcgttatta
     4981 gttcgccgct cggtgtgtcg tagatactag cccctggggc acttttgaaa tttgaataag
     5041 atttatgtaa tcagtctttt aggtttgacc ggttctgccg ctttttttaa aattggattt
     5101 gtaataataa aacgcaattg tttgttattg tggcgctcta tcatagatgt cgctataaac
     5161 ctattcagca caatatattg ttttcatttt aatattgtac atataagtag tagggtacaa
     5221 tcagtaaatt gaacggagaa tattattcat aaaaatacga tagtaacggg tgatatattc
     5281 attagaatga accgaaaccg gcggtaagga tctgagctac acatgctcag gttttttaca
     5341 acgtgcacaa cagaattgaa agcaaatatc atgcgatcat aggcttctcg catatctcat
     5401 taaagcagga caagcttact cgctttcttt ttcgaaagtt tgagtacctt cagggcatcc
     5461 tcttgataca ttactttcca cttcgattgg ggcaagctgt agcagttctt gcttagaccg
     5521 aattgccatc tcacagagat gctgaagagt tcgcgaccct ccagaaacgg tgatactaac
     5581 tcctcgaaac cgaatactat aggtacatcc gatctggtcg aaaccgaaaa atcgagatgc
     5641 tgcatagtta accgaatctc ccgtccaaga tccaaggact ctgtgcagtg aagcttccgt
     5701 cctgtcgtat ctgagatatc tcttaaatac aactttcccg aaaccccagc tttccttgaa
     5761 accaagggga ttatcttgat tcgaattcgt ctcatcgtta tgtagccgcc actcagtcca
     5821 actcggactt tcgtcaggaa gtttgaaggg agaagtggta cctcctgatc ctccatccca
     5881 acgttcactg ttagcttgtt ccctagcgtc gtttccttgt atagctcgtt ccatcattcg
     5941 atttggtgta tcgagattgg ttatgaaatt cagatgctag tgtaatgtat tggtaatttg
     6001 ggaagatata ataggaagca aggctattta tccatttctg aaaaggcgaa atggcgtcac
     6061 cgcgagcgtc acgcgcattc cgttcttgct gtaaagcgtt gtttggtaca cttttgacta
     6121 gcgaggcttg gcgtgtcagc gtatctattc aaaagtcgtt aatggctgcg gatcaagaaa
     6181 aagttggaat agaaacagaa tacccgcgaa attcaggccc ggttgccatg tcctacacgc
     6241 cgaaataaac gaccaaatta gtagaaaaat aaaaactgac taggatactt acgtcacgtc
     6301 ttgcgcactg atttgaaaaa tctcaatata aactccgcaa gaattcaagc ttggaggtca
     6361 acatggtgga gcacgacact ctggtctact ccaaaaatgt caaagataca gtctcagaag
     6421 atcaaagggc tattgagact tttcaacaaa ggataatttc gggaaacctc ctcggattcc
     6481 attgcccagc tatctgtcac ttcatcgaaa ggacagtaga aaaggaaggt ggctcctaca
     6541 aatgccatca ttgcgataaa ggaaaggcta tcattcaaga tctctctgcc gacagtggtc
     6601 ccaaagatgg acccccaccc acgaggagca tcgtggaaaa agaagaggtt ccaaccacgt
     6661 ctacaaagca agtggattga tgtgataaca tggtggagca cgacactctg gtctactcca
     6721 aaaatgtcaa agatacagtc tcagaagatc aaagggctat tgagactttt caacaaagga
     6781 taatttcggg aaacctcctc ggattccatt gcccagctat ctgtcacttc atcgaaagga
     6841 cagtagaaaa ggaaggtggc tcctacaaat gccatcattg cgataaagga aaggctatca
     6901 ttcaagatct ctctgccgac agtggtccca aagatggacc cccacccacg aggagcatcg
     6961 tggaaaaaga agaggttcca accacgtcta caaagcaagt ggattgatgt gacatctcca
     7021 ctgacgtaag ggatgacgca caatcccact atccttcgca agacccttcc tctatataag
     7081 gaagttcatt tcatttggag aggacacgct cgagtataag agctcatttt tacaacaatt
     7141 accaacaaca acaaacaaca aacaacatta caattacatt tacaattatc gatacaatgg
     7201 gatttgttct cttttcacaa ttgccttcat ttcttcttgt ctctacactt ctcttattcc
     7261 tagtaatatc ccactcttgc cgtgcaggta agtttctgct tctacctttg atatatatat
     7321 aataattatc attaattagt agtaatataa tatttcaaat atttttttca aaataaaaga
     7381 atgtagtata tagcaattgc ttttctgtag tttataagtg tgtatatttt aatttataac
     7441 ttttctaata tatgaccaaa atttgttgat gtgcaggagg tcgcaactta aaagaattat
     7501 ccatgcttga aaggcatgaa aattggatgg ttcatcatgg acgtgtatac aaagatgata
     7561 tagaaaaaga acaccgcttc aagacattca aggaaaacgt tgagttcatc gaatctttca
     7621 acaagaacgg aactcaacgt tataagctag ccgtcaataa atatgctgat ctgaccactg
     7681 aggaattcac aacatcattt atggggctcg acacttcatt actatcccag caagaatcaa
     7741 cagctacaac aacgtccttt aaatatgata gtgtgactga agtgccgaat agcatggact
     7801 ggagaaagag agggagtgtc acaggagtca aggatcaagg tgtatgtgga tgttgttggg
     7861 cattttctgc ggccgcggct atagaaggag catatcaaat tgcaaacaac gaactaatct
     7921 ctctttcaga gcaacaacta ttggattgct ctacgcagaa caaaggctgc aacggaggtt
     7981 taatgacgaa tgcattcgat tttatcatag aaaatggtgg aatttcaagg gaatcagact
     8041 atccttatga agaagctcaa aatgtttgca agaccgaaca accagcagca gttactatca
     8101 atggctacga agtcgtacca tctgacgagt catcgttgtt gaaagctgta gtgaatcagc
     8161 ctatttctgt tggtattgcg gctaacgatg agtttcatat gtacggaagt ggaatatatg
     8221 atggaagttg taattctaga ctgaatcatg cagtgacagt tataggttat gggacaagtg
     8281 aagaagatgg tacaaaatat tggttgttga agaattcatg gggaacaagt tggggcgaga
     8341 atgggtttat gaaaattata agagattctg gggatccttc aggtctttgt gatatcgcaa
     8401 agatgtcatc ttatccaaac atagcatgag cttctctagc tagagtcgat cgacaagctc
     8461 gagtttctcc ataataatgt gtgagtagtt cccagataag ggaattaggg ttcctatagg
     8521 gtttcgctca tgtgttgagc atataagaaa cccttagtat gtatttgtat ttgtaaaata
     8581 cttctatcaa taaaatttct aattcctaaa accaaaatcc agtactaaaa tccagatcgc
     8641 tactagagga tgcacatgtg accgagggac acgaagtgat ccgtttaaac tatcagtgtt
     8701 tgacaggata tattggcggg taaacctaag agaaaagagc gtttattaga ataatcggat
     8761 atttaaaagg gcgtgaaaag gtttatccgt tcgtccattt gtatgtgcat gccaaccaca
     8821 gggttcccct cgggagtcag c
//
