# Supplementary material for: Bioengineering secreted proteases converts divergent Rcr3 orthologs and paralogs into extracellular immune co-receptors
Source: bioRxiv preprint, doi:10.1101/2024.02.14.580413, version 2 (2024-05-23)
Supplement: Dataset S2 [file 580413_file07.zip › S2_Dataset/pJK100-012p.gb]

LOCUS       pJK100-012p             8841 bp    DNA     circular UNA 29-JAN-2024
DEFINITION  pL2M-P19//2x35S::NtPR1a-P0P1P2R3P4R5R6.
ACCESSION   urn.local...2csr-ecqffy1
VERSION     urn.local...2csr-ecqffy1
KEYWORDS    .
SOURCE      
  ORGANISM  .
FEATURES             Location/Qualifiers
     misc_feature    1..2785
                     /note="pVS1ori short"
                     /note="Derived using Geneious Prime 2023.1.2 'Annotate
                     from Database' based on nucleotide similarity"
                     /label="pVS1ori short"
     CDS             193..822
                     /note="StaA; similar to IncC2"
                     /codon_start=1
                     /transl_table=11
                     /product="pVS1 partitioning protein"
                     /protein_id="AAD19678.1"
                     /db_xref="GI:4378781"
                     /note="Derived using Geneious Prime 2023.1.2 'Annotate
                     from Database' based on protein similarity"
                     /label="pVS1 partitioning protein CDS"
     CDS             843..1058
                     /note="ORF3; not required for stable maintenance"
                     /codon_start=1
                     /transl_table=11
                     /product="hypothetical protein"
                     /protein_id="AAD19679.1"
                     /db_xref="GI:4378782"
                     /note="Derived using Geneious Prime 2023.1.2 'Annotate
                     from Database' based on protein similarity"
                     /label="hypothetical protein CDS"
     misc_feature    1089..1101
                     /name="KorB box"
                     /note="KorB box"
                     /note="Derived using Geneious Prime 2023.1.2 'Annotate
                     from Database' based on nucleotide similarity"
                     /label="KorB box"
     CDS             1217..2323
                     /note="RepA"
                     /transl_table=11
                     /product="pVS1 replication protein"
                     /protein_id="AAD19680.1"
                     /db_xref="GI:4378783"
                     /note="Derived using Geneious Prime 2023.1.2 'Annotate
                     from Database' based on protein similarity"
                     /label="pVS1 replication protein CDS"
     rep_origin      2389..2583
                     /note="pVS1 origin of replication"
                     /note="Derived using Geneious Prime 2023.1.2 'Annotate
                     from Database' based on nucleotide similarity"
                     /label="pVS1 origin of replication rep origin"
     misc_feature    2389..2396
                     /note="DnaA box"
                     /note="Derived using Geneious Prime 2023.1.2 'Annotate
                     from Database' based on nucleotide similarity"
                     /label="DnaA box"
     repeat_region   2400..2483
                     /note="21 bp repeats"
                     /rpt_type="direct"
                     /note="Derived using Geneious Prime 2023.1.2 'Annotate
                     from Database' based on nucleotide similarity"
                     /label="21 bp repeats repeat region"
     misc_feature    2484..2575
                     /note="AT-rich region"
                     /note="Derived using Geneious Prime 2023.1.2 'Annotate
                     from Database' based on nucleotide similarity"
                     /label="AT-rich region"
     misc_feature    2576..2583
                     /note="DnaA box"
                     /note="Derived using Geneious Prime 2023.1.2 'Annotate
                     from Database' based on nucleotide similarity"
                     /label="DnaA box"
     promoter        2791..2895
                     /gene="bla"
                     /note="AmpR promoter"
                     /note="Derived using Geneious Prime 2023.1.2 'Annotate
                     from Database' based on nucleotide similarity"
                     /label="bla promoter"
     CDS             2896..3690
                     /gene="aphA"
                     /function="kanamycin resistance"
                     /codon_start=1
                     /transl_table=11
                     /product="aminoglycoside 3'-phosphotransferase"
                     /protein_id="ADZ30886.1"
                     /db_xref="GI:325559604"
                     /note="Derived using Geneious Prime 2023.1.2 'Annotate
                     from Database' based on protein similarity"
                     /label="aphA CDS"
     terminator      3691..3838
                     /Note="Beta-lactamase TEM terminator"
                     /note="Derived using Geneious Prime 2023.1.2 'Annotate
                     from Database' based on nucleotide similarity"
                     /label="bla terminator"
     terminator      complement(3840..3878)
                     /name="Tndr"
                     /note="rho independent terminator"
                     /note="Derived using Geneious Prime 2023.1.2 'Annotate
                     from Database' based on nucleotide similarity"
                     /label="Tndr"
     rep_origin      3881..4449
                     /direction="RIGHT"
                     /note="high-copy-number ColE1/pMB1/pBR322/pUC origin of 
                     replication; ori"
                     /note="Derived using Geneious Prime 2023.1.2 'Annotate
                     from Database' based on nucleotide similarity"
                     /label="ori rep origin"
     misc_RNA        3897..4449
                     /name="RNA-II"
                     /note="Derived using Geneious Prime 2023.1.2 'Annotate
                     from Database' based on nucleotide similarity"
                     /label="RNA-II"
     terminator      complement(3898..3931)
                     /name="Tndr"
                     /note="rho independent terminator"
                     /note="Derived using Geneious Prime 2023.1.2 'Annotate
                     from Database' based on nucleotide similarity"
                     /label="Tndr"
     misc_RNA        complement(3900..4007)
                     /name="RNA-I"
                     /note="Derived using Geneious Prime 2023.1.2 'Annotate
                     from Database' based on nucleotide similarity"
                     /label="RNA-I"
     misc_feature    4516..4662
                     /note="LB; left border. Identical to sequence near
                     agrocinopine synthase on Agrobacterium tumefaciens strain
                     1D1460 plasmid pTi1D1460 (CP032929 nucleotides 161,573 -
                     161,719). "
                     /note="Derived using Geneious Prime 2023.1.2 'Annotate
                     from Database' based on nucleotide similarity"
                     /label="LB; left border"
     misc_feature    4585..4609
                     /note="T-DNA left border sequence (Thole et al., (2007)
                     Plant Physiol 145:1211-1219)"
                     /note="Derived using Geneious Prime 2023.1.2 'Annotate
                     from Database' based on nucleotide similarity"
                     /label="misc"
     terminator      complement(4701..5408)
                     /note="OCS terminator"
                     /note="octopine synthase terminator"
                     /note="Derived using Geneious Prime 2023.1.2 'Annotate
                     from Database' based on nucleotide similarity"
                     /label="OCS terminator"
     CDS             complement(5416..5934)
                     /gene="p19"
                     /note="Tombusvirus RNA silencing suppressor 19 kDa
                     protein; similar to CAC01277.1; characterized in PubMed ID
                     18944038"
                     /codon_start=1
                     /transl_table=11
                     /product="RNA silencing suppressor 19 kDa protein"
                     /protein_id="AIN46664.1"
                     /db_xref="GI:684152027"
                     /note="Derived using Geneious Prime 2023.1.2 'Annotate
                     from Database' based on protein similarity"
                     /label="p19 CDS"
     promoter        complement(5939..6319)
                     /note="mas1'-2' mannopine synthase promoter; mas2' drives
                     MCS2 ORF; mas1' truncated by 96 nt; enhancer elements,
                     TATA box, and start codon missing"
                     /note="Derived using Geneious Prime 2023.1.2 'Annotate
                     from Database' based on nucleotide similarity"
                     /label="truncated MAS promoter"
     promoter        6359..7102
                     /note="Double CaMV 35S"
                     /note="Derived using Geneious Prime 2023.1.2 'Annotate
                     from Database' based on nucleotide similarity"
                     /label="2x35S pro (Plant Parts Kit)"
     misc_feature    7135..7189
                     /note="TMV Omega; translational enhancer from the tobacco
                     mosaic virus 5'-leader sequence (Gallie et al., 1988)"
                     /note="Derived using Geneious Prime 2023.1.2 'Annotate
                     from Database' based on nucleotide similarity"
                     /label="TMV Omega (Plant parts kit)"
     sig_peptide     7197..7286
                     /peptide="MGFVLFSQLPSFLLVSTLLLFLVISHSCRA"
                     /note="Derived using Geneious Prime 2023.1.2 'Annotate
                     from Database' based on protein similarity"
                     /label="signal peptide"
     CDS             7197..7286
                     /codon_start=1
                     /transl_table=1
                     /note="Nicotiana tabacum PR1a signal peptide (AA 1 to 30)"
                     /note="Derived using Geneious Prime 2023.1.2 'Annotate
                     from Database' based on protein similarity"
                     /label="NtPR1a SP CDS"
     CDS             join(7287,7477..7484)
                     /label="linker CDS"
     intron          7288..7476
                     /Note="Portable intron (PIV2 aka IV2)"
                     /note="Derived using Geneious Prime 2023.1.2 'Annotate
                     from Database' based on nucleotide similarity"
                     /label="PIV2"
     CDS             <7485..>7787
                     /gene="pip1"
                     /product="phytophthora-inhibited protease 1"
                     /protein_id="ABG23376.1"
                     /db_xref="GI:108937128"
                     /note="Derived using Geneious Prime 2020.1.1 'Annotate
                     from Database' based on nucleotide similarity"
                     /label="Pip1 pro-domain fragment CDS"
     CDS             <7788..>7868
                     /gene="pip1"
                     /product="phytophthora-inhibited protease 1"
                     /protein_id="ABG23376.1"
                     /db_xref="GI:108937128"
                     /note="Derived using Geneious Prime 2020.1.1 'Annotate
                     from Database' based on nucleotide similarity"
                     /label="Pip1 fragment 1 CDS"
     CDS             <7869..>7973
                     /gene="pip1"
                     /product="phytophthora-inhibited protease 1"
                     /protein_id="ABG23376.1"
                     /db_xref="GI:108937128"
                     /note="Derived using Geneious Prime 2020.1.1 'Annotate
                     from Database' based on nucleotide similarity"
                     /label="Pip1 fragment 2 CDS"
     CDS             <7974..>8042
                     /gene="Rcr3"
                     /note="required for Cf-2-dependent disease resistance"
                     /product="cysteine protease"
                     /protein_id="AAM19207.1"
                     /db_xref="GI:20334373"
                     /note="Derived using Geneious Prime 2020.1.1 'Annotate
                     from Database' based on nucleotide similarity"
                     /label="Rcr3pim fragment 3 CDS"
     CDS             <8043..>8162
                     /gene="pip1"
                     /product="phytophthora-inhibited protease 1"
                     /protein_id="ABG23376.1"
                     /db_xref="GI:108937128"
                     /note="Derived using Geneious Prime 2020.1.1 'Annotate
                     from Database' based on nucleotide similarity"
                     /label="Pip1 fragment 4 CDS"
     CDS             <8163..>8300
                     /gene="Rcr3"
                     /note="required for Cf-2-dependent disease resistance"
                     /product="cysteine protease"
                     /protein_id="AAM19207.1"
                     /db_xref="GI:20334373"
                     /note="Derived using Geneious Prime 2020.1.1 'Annotate
                     from Database' based on nucleotide similarity"
                     /label="Rcr3pim fragment 5 CDS"
     CDS             <8301..8429
                     /gene="Rcr3"
                     /note="required for Cf-2-dependent disease resistance"
                     /product="cysteine protease"
                     /protein_id="AAM19207.1"
                     /db_xref="GI:20334373"
                     /note="Derived using Geneious Prime 2020.1.1 'Annotate
                     from Database' based on nucleotide similarity"
                     /label="Rcr3pim fragment 6 CDS"
     terminator      8434..8637
                     /note="CaMV poly(A) signal; cauliflower mosaic virus
                     polyadenylation signal"
                     /note="Plant parts kit"
                     /note="Derived using Geneious Prime 2023.1.2 'Annotate
                     from Database' based on nucleotide similarity"
                     /label="35S terminator"
     misc_feature    complement(8683..8837)
                     /note="RB; Right border. Identical to sequence near
                     D-nopaline dehydrogenase on Agrobacterium tumefaciens
                     strain 1D1460 plasmid pTi1D1460 (CP032929 nucleotides
                     186,435 - 186,589). "
                     /note="Derived using Geneious Prime 2023.1.2 'Annotate
                     from Database' based on nucleotide similarity"
                     /label="RB"
     misc_feature    8701..8725
                     /note="T-DNA right border sequence (Thole et al., (2007)
                     Plant Physiol 145:1211-1219)"
                     /note="Derived using Geneious Prime 2023.1.2 'Annotate
                     from Database' based on nucleotide similarity"
                     /label="misc"
ORIGIN      
        1 cgtgcggctg catgaaatcc tggccggttt gtctgatgcc aagctggcgg cctggccggc
       61 cagcttggcc gctgaagaaa ccgagcgccg ccgtctaaaa aggtgatgtg tatttgagta
      121 aaacagcttg cgtcatgcgg tcgctgcgta tatgatgcga tgagtaaata aacaaatacg
      181 caaggggaac gcatgaaggt tatcgctgta cttaaccaga aaggcgggtc aggcaagacg
      241 accatcgcaa cccatctagc ccgcgccctg caactcgccg gggccgatgt tctgttagtc
      301 gattccgatc cccagggcag tgcccgcgat tgggcggccg tgcgggaaga tcaaccgcta
      361 accgttgtcg gcatcgaccg cccgacgatt gaccgcgacg tgaaggccat cggccggcgc
      421 gacttcgtag tgatcgacgg agcgccccag gcggcggact tggctgtgtc cgcgatcaag
      481 gcagccgact tcgtgctgat tccggtgcag ccaagccctt acgacatatg ggccaccgcc
      541 gacctggtgg agctggttaa gcagcgcatt gaggtcacgg atggaaggct acaagcggcc
      601 tttgtcgtgt cgcgggcgat caaaggcacg cgcatcggcg gtgaggttgc cgaggcgctg
      661 gccgggtacg agctgcccat tcttgagtcc cgtatcacgc agcgcgtgag ctacccaggc
      721 actgccgccg ccggcacaac cgttcttgaa tcagaacccg agggcgacgc tgcccgcgag
      781 gtccaggcgc tggccgctga aattaaatca aaactcattt gagttaatga ggtaaagaga
      841 aaatgagcaa aagcacaaac acgctaagtg ccggccgtcc gagcgcacgc agcagcaagg
      901 ctgcaacgtt ggccagcctg gcagacacgc cagccatgaa gcgggtcaac tttcagttgc
      961 cggcggagga tcacaccaag ctgaagatgt acgcggtacg ccaaggcaag accattaccg
     1021 agctgctatc tgaatacatc gcgcagctac cagagtaaat gagcaaatga ataaatgagt
     1081 agatgaattt tagcggctaa aggaggcggc atggaaaatc aagaacaacc aggcaccgac
     1141 gccgtggaat gccccatgtg tggaggaacg ggcggttggc caggcgtaag cggctgggtt
     1201 gtctgccggc cctgcaatgg cactggaacc cccaagcccg aggaatcggc gtgacggtcg
     1261 caaaccatcc ggcccggtac aaatcggcgc ggcgctgggt gatgacctgg tggagaagtt
     1321 gaaggccgcg caggccgccc agcggcaacg catcgaggca gaagcacgcc ccggtgaatc
     1381 gtggcaagcg gccgctgatc gaatccgcaa agaatcccgg caaccgccgg cagccggtgc
     1441 gccgtcgatt aggaagccgc ccaagggcga cgagcaacca gattttttcg ttccgatgct
     1501 ctatgacgtg ggcacccgcg atagtcgcag catcatggac gtggccgttt tccgtctgtc
     1561 gaagcgtgac cgacgagctg gcgaggtgat ccgctacgag cttccagacg ggcacgtaga
     1621 ggtttccgca gggccggccg gcatggccag tgtgtgggat tacgacctgg tactgatggc
     1681 ggtttcccat ctaaccgaat ccatgaaccg ataccgggaa gggaagggag acaagcccgg
     1741 ccgcgtgttc cgtccacacg ttgcggacgt actcaagttc tgccggcgag ccgatggcgg
     1801 aaagcagaaa gacgacctgg tagaaacctg cattcggtta aacaccacgc acgttgccat
     1861 gcagcgtacg aagaaggcca agaacggccg cctggtgacg gtatccgagg gtgaagcctt
     1921 gattagccgc tacaagatcg taaagagcga aaccgggcgg ccggagtaca tcgagatcga
     1981 gctagctgat tggatgtacc gcgagatcac agaaggcaag aacccggacg tgctgacggt
     2041 tcaccccgat tactttttga tcgatcccgg catcggccgt tttctctacc gcctggcacg
     2101 ccgcgccgca ggcaaggcag aagccagatg gttgttcaag acgatctacg aacgcagtgg
     2161 cagcgccgga gagttcaaga agttctgttt caccgtgcgc aagctgatcg ggtcaaatga
     2221 cctgccggag tacgatttga aggaggaggc ggggcaggct ggcccgatcc tagtcatgcg
     2281 ctaccgcaac ctgatcgagg gcgaagcatc cgccggttcc taatgtacgg agcagatgct
     2341 agggcaaatt gccctagcag gggaaaaagg tcgaaaaagc ttctttcctg tggatagcac
     2401 gtacattggg aacccaaagc cgtacattgg gaaccggaac ccgtacattg ggaacccaaa
     2461 gccgtacatt gggaaccggt cacacatgta agtgactgat ataaaagaga aaaaaggcga
     2521 tttttccgcc taaaactctt taaaacttat taaaactctt aaaacccgcc tggcctgtgc
     2581 ataactgtct ggccagcgca cagccgaaca gctgcaaaaa gcgcctaccc ttcggtcgct
     2641 gcgctcccta cgccccgccg cttcgcgtcg gcctatcgcg gccgctggcc gctcaaaaat
     2701 ggctggccta cggccaggca atctaccagg gcgcggacaa gccgcgccgt cgccactcga
     2761 ccgccggcgc ccacatcaag gctccgagtg cgcggaaccc ctatttgttt atttttctaa
     2821 atacattcaa atatgtatcc gctcatgaga caataaccct gataaatgct tcaataatat
     2881 tgaaaaagga agagtatggc taaaatgaga atatcaccgg aattgaaaaa actgatcgaa
     2941 aaataccgct gcgtaaaaga tacggaagga atgtctcctg ctaaggtata taagctggtg
     3001 ggagaaaatg aaaacctata tttaaaaatg acggacagcc ggtataaagg gaccacctat
     3061 gatgtggaac gggaaaagga catgatgcta tggctggaag gaaagctgcc tgttccaaag
     3121 gtcctgcact ttgaacggca tgatggctgg agcaatctgc tcatgagtga ggccgatggc
     3181 gtcctttgct cggaagagta tgaagatgaa caaagccctg aaaagattat cgagctgtat
     3241 gcggagtgca tcaggctctt tcactccatc gacatatcgg attgtcccta tacgaatagc
     3301 ttagacagcc gcttagccga attggattac ttactgaata acgatctggc cgatgtggat
     3361 tgcgaaaact gggaagagga cactccattt aaagatccgc gcgagctgta tgatttttta
     3421 aagacggaaa agcccgaaga ggaacttgtc ttttcccacg gcgacctggg agacagcaac
     3481 atctttgtga aagatggcaa agtaagtggc tttattgatc ttgggagaag cggcagggcg
     3541 gacaagtggt atgacattgc cttctgcgtc cggtcgctca gggaggatat cggggaagaa
     3601 cagtatgtcg agctattttt tgacttactg gggatcaagc ctgattggga gaaaataaaa
     3661 tattatattt tactggatga attgttttag ctgtcagacc aagtttactc atatatactt
     3721 tagattgatt taaaacttca tttttaattt aaaaggatct aggtgaagat cctttttgat
     3781 aatctcatga ccaaaatccc ttaacgtgag ttttcgttcc actgagcgtc agaccccgta
     3841 gaaaagatca aaggatcttc ttgagatcct ttttttctgc gcgtaatctg ctgcttgcaa
     3901 acaaaaaaac caccgctacc agcggtggtt tgtttgccgg atcaagagct accaactctt
     3961 tttccgaagg taactggctt cagcagagcg cagataccaa atactgttct tctagtgtag
     4021 ccgtagttag gccaccactt caagaactct gtagcaccgc ctacatacct cgctctgcta
     4081 atcctgttac cagtggctgc tgccagtggc gataagtcgt gtcttaccgg gttggactca
     4141 agacgatagt taccggataa ggcgcagcgg tcgggctgaa cggggggttc gtgcacacag
     4201 cccagcttgg agcgaacgac ctacaccgaa ctgagatacc tacagcgtga gctatgagaa
     4261 agcgccacgc ttcccgaagg gagaaaggcg gacaggtatc cggtaagcgg cagggtcgga
     4321 acaggagagc gcacgaggga gcttccaggg ggaaacgcct ggtatcttta tagtcctgtc
     4381 gggtttcgcc acctctgact tgagcgtcga tttttgtgat gctcgtcagg ggggcggagc
     4441 ctatggaaaa acgccagcaa cgcggccttt ttacggttcc tgctcggatc tgttggaccg
     4501 gacagtagtc atggttgatg ggctgcctgt atcgagtggt gattttgtgc cgagctgccg
     4561 gtcggggagc tgttggctgg ctggtggcag gatatattgt ggtgtaaaca aattgacgct
     4621 tagacaactt aataacacat tgcggacgtt tttaatgtac tggggttgaa cactctgtgc
     4681 cgaattcgga tccagcggtc ctgctgagcc tcgacatgtt gtcgcaaaat tcgccctgga
     4741 cccgcccaac gatttgtcgt cactgtcaag gtttgacctg cacttcattt ggggcccaca
     4801 tacaccaaaa aaatgctgca taattctcgg ggcagcaagt cggttacccg gccgccgtgc
     4861 tggaccgggt tgaatggtgc ccgtaacttt cggtagagcg gacggccaat actcaacttc
     4921 aaggaatctc acccatgcgc gccggcgggg aaccggagtt cccttcagtg agcgttatta
     4981 gttcgccgct cggtgtgtcg tagatactag cccctggggc acttttgaaa tttgaataag
     5041 atttatgtaa tcagtctttt aggtttgacc ggttctgccg ctttttttaa aattggattt
     5101 gtaataataa aacgcaattg tttgttattg tggcgctcta tcatagatgt cgctataaac
     5161 ctattcagca caatatattg ttttcatttt aatattgtac atataagtag tagggtacaa
     5221 tcagtaaatt gaacggagaa tattattcat aaaaatacga tagtaacggg tgatatattc
     5281 attagaatga accgaaaccg gcggtaagga tctgagctac acatgctcag gttttttaca
     5341 acgtgcacaa cagaattgaa agcaaatatc atgcgatcat aggcttctcg catatctcat
     5401 taaagcagga caagcttact cgctttcttt ttcgaaagtt tgagtacctt cagggcatcc
     5461 tcttgataca ttactttcca cttcgattgg ggcaagctgt agcagttctt gcttagaccg
     5521 aattgccatc tcacagagat gctgaagagt tcgcgaccct ccagaaacgg tgatactaac
     5581 tcctcgaaac cgaatactat aggtacatcc gatctggtcg aaaccgaaaa atcgagatgc
     5641 tgcatagtta accgaatctc ccgtccaaga tccaaggact ctgtgcagtg aagcttccgt
     5701 cctgtcgtat ctgagatatc tcttaaatac aactttcccg aaaccccagc tttccttgaa
     5761 accaagggga ttatcttgat tcgaattcgt ctcatcgtta tgtagccgcc actcagtcca
     5821 actcggactt tcgtcaggaa gtttgaaggg agaagtggta cctcctgatc ctccatccca
     5881 acgttcactg ttagcttgtt ccctagcgtc gtttccttgt atagctcgtt ccatcattcg
     5941 atttggtgta tcgagattgg ttatgaaatt cagatgctag tgtaatgtat tggtaatttg
     6001 ggaagatata ataggaagca aggctattta tccatttctg aaaaggcgaa atggcgtcac
     6061 cgcgagcgtc acgcgcattc cgttcttgct gtaaagcgtt gtttggtaca cttttgacta
     6121 gcgaggcttg gcgtgtcagc gtatctattc aaaagtcgtt aatggctgcg gatcaagaaa
     6181 aagttggaat agaaacagaa tacccgcgaa attcaggccc ggttgccatg tcctacacgc
     6241 cgaaataaac gaccaaatta gtagaaaaat aaaaactgac taggatactt acgtcacgtc
     6301 ttgcgcactg atttgaaaaa tctcaatata aactccgcaa gaattcaagc ttggaggtca
     6361 acatggtgga gcacgacact ctggtctact ccaaaaatgt caaagataca gtctcagaag
     6421 atcaaagggc tattgagact tttcaacaaa ggataatttc gggaaacctc ctcggattcc
     6481 attgcccagc tatctgtcac ttcatcgaaa ggacagtaga aaaggaaggt ggctcctaca
     6541 aatgccatca ttgcgataaa ggaaaggcta tcattcaaga tctctctgcc gacagtggtc
     6601 ccaaagatgg acccccaccc acgaggagca tcgtggaaaa agaagaggtt ccaaccacgt
     6661 ctacaaagca agtggattga tgtgataaca tggtggagca cgacactctg gtctactcca
     6721 aaaatgtcaa agatacagtc tcagaagatc aaagggctat tgagactttt caacaaagga
     6781 taatttcggg aaacctcctc ggattccatt gcccagctat ctgtcacttc atcgaaagga
     6841 cagtagaaaa ggaaggtggc tcctacaaat gccatcattg cgataaagga aaggctatca
     6901 ttcaagatct ctctgccgac agtggtccca aagatggacc cccacccacg aggagcatcg
     6961 tggaaaaaga agaggttcca accacgtcta caaagcaagt ggattgatgt gacatctcca
     7021 ctgacgtaag ggatgacgca caatcccact atccttcgca agacccttcc tctatataag
     7081 gaagttcatt tcatttggag aggacacgct cgagtataag agctcatttt tacaacaatt
     7141 accaacaaca acaaacaaca aacaacatta caattacatt tacaattatc gatacaatgg
     7201 gatttgttct cttttcacaa ttgccttcat ttcttcttgt ctctacactt ctcttattcc
     7261 tagtaatatc ccactcttgc cgtgcaggta agtttctgct tctacctttg atatatatat
     7321 aataattatc attaattagt agtaatataa tatttcaaat atttttttca aaataaaaga
     7381 atgtagtata tagcaattgc ttttctgtag tttataagtg tgtatatttt aatttataac
     7441 ttttctaata tatgaccaaa atttgttgat gtgcaggagg tggtcgcaac ttaaaagaat
     7501 tatccatgct tgaaaggcat gaaaattgga tggttcatca tggacgtgta tacaaagatg
     7561 atatagaaaa agaacaccgc ttcaagacat tcaaggaaaa cgttgagttc atcgaatctt
     7621 tcaacaagaa cggaactcaa cgttataagc tagccgtcaa taaatatgct gatctgacca
     7681 ctgaggaatt cacaacatca tttatggggc tcgacacttc attactatcc cagcaagaat
     7741 caacagctac aacaacgtcc tttaaatatg atagtgtgac tgaagtgccg aatagcatgg
     7801 actggagaaa gagagggagt gtcacaggag tcaaggatca aggtgtatgt ggatgttgtt
     7861 gggcattttc tgcggccgcg gctatagaag gagcatatca aattgcaaac aacgaactaa
     7921 tctctctttc agagcaacaa ctattggatt gctctacgca gaacaaaggc tgcaacggag
     7981 gtttaatgac gaatgcattc gattttatca tagaaaatgg tggaatttca agggaatcag
     8041 actatcctta tgaagaagct caaaatgttt gcaagaccga acaaccagca gcagttacta
     8101 tcaatggcta cgaagtcgta ccatctgacg agtcatcgtt gttgaaagct gtagtgaatc
     8161 agccagtgtc cattggaata gctgctagcc aagatttaca gttttacgcg ggaggaactt
     8221 atgacggaaa ctgtgccgat caaattaacc atgctgtaac agcgatagga tatggaactg
     8281 atgaggaagg tcagaaatat tggttgttga agaattcatg gggaacaagt tggggcgaga
     8341 atgggtttat gaaaattata agagattctg gggatccttc aggtctttgt gatatcgcaa
     8401 agatgtcatc ttatccaaac atagcatgag cttctctagc tagagtcgat cgacaagctc
     8461 gagtttctcc ataataatgt gtgagtagtt cccagataag ggaattaggg ttcctatagg
     8521 gtttcgctca tgtgttgagc atataagaaa cccttagtat gtatttgtat ttgtaaaata
     8581 cttctatcaa taaaatttct aattcctaaa accaaaatcc agtactaaaa tccagatcgc
     8641 tactagagga tgcacatgtg accgagggac acgaagtgat ccgtttaaac tatcagtgtt
     8701 tgacaggata tattggcggg taaacctaag agaaaagagc gtttattaga ataatcggat
     8761 atttaaaagg gcgtgaaaag gtttatccgt tcgtccattt gtatgtgcat gccaaccaca
     8821 gggttcccct cgggagtcag c
//
