# Supplementary material for: Bioengineering secreted proteases converts divergent Rcr3 orthologs and paralogs into extracellular immune co-receptors
Source: bioRxiv preprint, doi:10.1101/2024.02.14.580413, version 2 (2024-05-23)
Supplement: Dataset S2 [file 580413_file07.zip › S2_Dataset/pJK151.gb]

LOCUS       pJK151                  3199 bp    DNA     circular UNA 29-JAN-2024
DEFINITION  pL0M-C1-Pip1ΔSP^C153A,C154A.
ACCESSION   urn.local...2cwr-ecqffyq
VERSION     urn.local...2cwr-ecqffyq
KEYWORDS    .
SOURCE      
  ORGANISM  .
FEATURES             Location/Qualifiers
     terminator      1..95
                     /Note="recombinase family protein terminator"
                     /note="Derived using Geneious Prime 2023.2.1 'Annotate
                     from Database' based on nucleotide similarity"
                     /label="recombinase family protein terminator"
     promoter        96..200
                     /gene="bla"
                     /note="AmpR promoter"
                     /note="Derived using Geneious Prime 2020.1.1 'Annotate
                     from Database' based on nucleotide similarity"
                     /label="bla promoter"
     CDS             201..1208
                     /name="aadA CDS"
                     /gene="aadA"
                     /product="ANT(3'')-Ia family aminoglycoside
                     nucleotidyltransferase AadA1"
                     /note="confers resistance against aminoglycosides
                     (PF01909)"
                     /transl_table=11
                     /note="Derived using Geneious Prime 2020.1.1 'Annotate
                     from Database' based on protein similarity"
                     /label="aadA CDS"
     promoter        complement(301..329)
                     /gene="intI1"
                     /note="Derived using Geneious Prime 2020.1.1 'Annotate
                     from Database' based on nucleotide similarity"
                     /label="int1 promoter"
     terminator      1212..1359
                     /Note="Beta-lactamase TEM terminator"
                     /note="Derived using Geneious Prime 2023.2.1 'Annotate
                     from Database' based on nucleotide similarity"
                     /label="bla terminator"
     terminator      complement(1361..1399)
                     /name="Tndr"
                     /note="rho independent terminator"
                     /note="Derived using Geneious Prime 2020.1.1 'Annotate
                     from Database' based on nucleotide similarity"
                     /label="Tndr"
     rep_origin      1402..1970
                     /direction="RIGHT"
                     /note="high-copy-number ColE1/pMB1/pBR322/pUC origin of 
                     replication; ori"
                     /note="Derived using Geneious Prime 2020.1.1 'Annotate
                     from Database' based on nucleotide similarity"
                     /label="ori rep origin"
     misc_RNA        1418..1970
                     /name="RNA-II"
                     /note="Derived using Geneious Prime 2020.1.1 'Annotate
                     from Database' based on nucleotide similarity"
                     /label="RNA-II"
     terminator      complement(1419..1452)
                     /name="Tndr"
                     /note="rho independent terminator"
                     /note="Derived using Geneious Prime 2020.1.1 'Annotate
                     from Database' based on nucleotide similarity"
                     /label="Tndr"
     misc_RNA        complement(1421..1528)
                     /name="RNA-I"
                     /note="Derived using Geneious Prime 2020.1.1 'Annotate
                     from Database' based on nucleotide similarity"
                     /label="RNA-I"
     regulatory      1781..2159
                     /regulatory_class="other"
                     /note="ColE1 ori"
                     /note="Derived using Geneious Prime 2020.1.1 'Annotate
                     from Database' based on nucleotide similarity"
                     /label="ColE1 ori regulatory"
     misc_feature    2090..2153
                     /name="L-strand Y effector site"
                     /note="L-strand Y effector site"
                     /note="Derived using Geneious Prime 2020.1.1 'Annotate
                     from Database' based on nucleotide similarity"
                     /label="L-strand Y effector site"
     CDS             <2222..>3169
                     /gene="pip1"
                     /product="phytophthora-inhibited protease 1"
                     /protein_id="ABG23376.1"
                     /db_xref="GI:108937128"
                     /label="Pip1ΔSP^C153A,C154A CDS"
     mutation        2591..2596
                     /label="CC"
ORIGIN      
        1 gacgaaaggg cctcgtgata cgcctatttt tataggttaa tgtcatgata ataatggttt
       61 cttagacgtc aggtggcact tttcggggaa atgtgcgcgg aacccctatt tgtttatttt
      121 tctaaataca ttcaaatatg tatccgctca tgagacaata accctgataa atgcttcaat
      181 aatattgaaa aaggaagagt atgcgctcac gcaactggtc cagaaccttg accgaacgca
      241 gcggtggtaa cggcgcagtg gcggttttca tggcttgtta tgactgtttt tttggggtac
      301 agtctatgcc tcgggcatcc aagcagcaag cgcgttacgc cgtgggtcga tgtttgatgt
      361 tatggagcag caacgatgtt acgcagcagg gcagtcgccc taaaacaaag ttaaacatca
      421 tgagggaagc ggtgatcgcc gaagtatcga ctcaactatc agaggtagtt ggcgtcatcg
      481 agcgccatct cgaaccgacg ttgctggccg tacatttgta cggctccgca gtggatggcg
      541 gcctgaagcc acacagcgat attgatttgc tggttacggt gaccgtaagg cttgatgaaa
      601 caacgcggcg agctttgatc aacgaccttt tggaaacttc ggcttcccct ggagagagcg
      661 agattctccg cgctgtagaa gtcaccattg ttgtgcacga cgacatcatt ccgtggcgtt
      721 atccagctaa gcgcgaactg caatttggag aatggcagcg caatgacatt cttgcaggta
      781 tcttcgagcc agccacgatc gacattgatc tggctatctt gctgacaaaa gcaagagaac
      841 atagcgttgc cttggtaggt ccagcggcgg aggaactctt tgatccggtt cctgaacagg
      901 atctatttga ggcgctaaat gaaaccttaa cgctatggaa ctcgccgccc gactgggctg
      961 gcgatgagcg aaatgtagtg cttacgttgt cccgcatttg gtacagcgca gtaaccggca
     1021 aaatcgcgcc gaaggatgtc gctgccgact gggcaatgga gcgcctgccg gcccagtatc
     1081 agcccgtcat acttgaagct agacaggctt atcttggaca agaagaagat cgcttggcct
     1141 cgcgcgcaga tcagttggaa gaatttgtcc attacgtaaa aggcgagatc accaaggtag
     1201 tcggcaaata actgtcagac caagtttact catatatact ttagattgat ttaaaacttc
     1261 atttttaatt taaaaggatc taggtgaaga tcctttttga taatctcatg accaaaatcc
     1321 cttaacgtga gttttcgttc cactgagcgt cagaccccgt agaaaagatc aaaggatctt
     1381 cttgagatcc tttttttctg cgcgtaatct gctgcttgca aacaaaaaaa ccaccgctac
     1441 cagcggtggt ttgtttgccg gatcaagagc taccaactct ttttccgaag gtaactggct
     1501 tcagcagagc gcagatacca aatactgtcc ttctagtgta gccgtagtta ggccaccact
     1561 tcaagaactc tgtagcaccg cctacatacc tcgctctgct aatcctgtta ccagtggctg
     1621 ctgccagtgg cgataagtcg tgtcttaccg ggttggactc aagacgatag ttaccggata
     1681 aggcgcagcg gtcgggctga acggggggtt cgtgcacaca gcccagcttg gagcgaacga
     1741 cctacaccga actgagatac ctacagcgtg agctatgaga aagcgccacg cttcccgaag
     1801 ggagaaaggc ggacaggtat ccggtaagcg gcagggtcgg aacaggagag cgcacgaggg
     1861 agcttccagg gggaaacgcc tggtatcttt atagtcctgt cgggtttcgc cacctctgac
     1921 ttgagcgtcg atttttgtga tgctcgtcag gggggcggag cctatggaaa aacgccagca
     1981 acgcggcctt tttacggttc ctggcctttt gctggccttt tgctcacatg ttctttcctg
     2041 cgttatcccc tgattctgtg gataaccgta ttaccgcctt tgagtgagct gataccgctc
     2101 gccgcagccg aacgaccgag cgcagcgagt cagtgagcga ggaagcggaa gagcgcccaa
     2161 tacgcaaacc gcctctcccc gcgcgttggc cgattcatta atcactctgt ggtctcaagg
     2221 tcgcaactta aaagaattat ccatgcttga aaggcatgaa aattggatgg ttcatcatgg
     2281 acgtgtatac aaagatgata tagaaaaaga acaccgcttc aagacattca aggaaaacgt
     2341 tgagttcatc gaatctttca acaagaacgg aactcaacgt tataagctag ccgtcaataa
     2401 atatgctgat ctgaccactg aggaattcac aacatcattt atggggctcg acacttcatt
     2461 actatcccag caagaatcaa cagctacaac aacgtccttt aaatatgata gtgtgactga
     2521 agtgccgaat agcatggact ggagaaagag agggagtgtc acaggagtca aggatcaagg
     2581 tgtatgtgga gctgcatggg cattttctgc ggccgcggct atagaaggag catatcaaat
     2641 tgcaaacaac gaactaatct ctctttcaga gcaacaacta ttggattgct ctacgcagaa
     2701 caaaggctgc gagggcggac taatgactgt cgcttacgac ttcttacttc agaacaatgg
     2761 cgggggcatt accacagaga ctaactatcc ttatgaagaa gctcaaaatg tttgcaagac
     2821 cgaacaacca gcagcagtta ctatcaatgg ctacgaagtc gtaccatctg acgagtcatc
     2881 gttgttgaaa gctgtagtga atcagcctat ttctgttggt attgcggcta acgatgagtt
     2941 tcatatgtac ggaagtggaa tatatgatgg aagttgtaat tctagactga atcatgcagt
     3001 gacagttata ggttatggga caagtgaaga agatggtaca aaatattgga tagtgaagaa
     3061 ttcatggggg agtgattggg gtgaggaagg atatatgaga attgctagag atgttggagt
     3121 tgatggtggc cattgtggca ttgcaaaggt tgcgtcgttc cctactgctg gtgtgagacc
     3181 acgaagtggc tcttcagtg
//
