# Supplementary material for: Bioengineering secreted proteases converts divergent Rcr3 orthologs and paralogs into extracellular immune co-receptors
Source: bioRxiv preprint, doi:10.1101/2024.02.14.580413, version 2 (2024-05-23)
Supplement: Dataset S2 [file 580413_file07.zip › S2_Dataset/pJK256.gb]

LOCUS       pJK256                  5624 bp    DNA     circular UNA 29-JAN-2024
DEFINITION  pET28b-T7::OmpA-EPIC2BΔSP-6xHis.
ACCESSION   urn.local...qn-harbtnz
VERSION     urn.local...qn-harbtnz
KEYWORDS    .
SOURCE      
  ORGANISM  .
FEATURES             Location/Qualifiers
     rep_origin      12..467
                     /direction="LEFT"
                     /note="<html><body>f1 bacteriophage origin of replication;
                     arrow indicates direction of (+) strand
                     synthesis</body></html>"
                     /note="Derived using Geneious Prime 2023.1.2 'Annotate
                     from Database' based on nucleotide similarity"
                     /label="f1 ori"
     CDS             complement(560..1375)
                     /gene="nptI"
                     /EC_number="2.7.1.95"
                     /note="aminoglycoside 3'-phosphotransferase; confers
                     kanamycin resistance in bacteria"
                     /codon_start=1
                     /transl_table=11
                     /product="APH(3')I"
                     /protein_id="AAS75425.1"
                     /db_xref="GI:45685338"
                     /note="Derived using Geneious Prime 2023.1.2 'Annotate
                     from Database' based on protein similarity"
                     /label="nptI CDS"
     promoter        complement(1376..1426)
                     /gene="nptI"
                     /note="aminoglycoside 3'-phosphotransferase; confers
                     kanamycin resistance in bacteria"
                     /note="Derived using Geneious Prime 2023.1.2 'Annotate
                     from Database' based on nucleotide similarity"
                     /label="nptI Promoter"
     terminator      complement(1476..1514)
                     /name="Tndr"
                     /note="rho independent terminator"
                     /note="Derived using Geneious Prime 2023.1.2 'Annotate
                     from Database' based on nucleotide similarity"
                     /label="Tndr"
     rep_origin      1517..2085
                     /direction="RIGHT"
                     /note="high-copy-number ColE1/pMB1/pBR322/pUC origin of 
                     replication; ori"
                     /note="Derived using Geneious Prime 2023.1.2 'Annotate
                     from Database' based on nucleotide similarity"
                     /label="ori rep origin"
     misc_RNA        1533..2085
                     /name="RNA-II"
                     /note="Derived using Geneious Prime 2023.1.2 'Annotate
                     from Database' based on nucleotide similarity"
                     /label="RNA-II"
     terminator      complement(1534..1567)
                     /name="Tndr"
                     /note="rho independent terminator"
                     /note="Derived using Geneious Prime 2023.1.2 'Annotate
                     from Database' based on nucleotide similarity"
                     /label="Tndr"
     misc_RNA        complement(1536..1643)
                     /name="RNA-I"
                     /note="Derived using Geneious Prime 2023.1.2 'Annotate
                     from Database' based on nucleotide similarity"
                     /label="RNA-I"
     regulatory      1896..2274
                     /regulatory_class="other"
                     /note="ColE1 ori variant"
                     /note="Derived using Geneious Prime 2023.1.2 'Annotate
                     from Database' based on nucleotide similarity"
                     /label="ColE1 ori regulatory"
     misc_feature    2172..2179
                     /note="DnaA box"
                     /note="Derived using Geneious Prime 2023.1.2 'Annotate
                     from Database' based on nucleotide similarity"
                     /label="DnaA box"
     misc_feature    2205..2268
                     /name="L-strand Y effector site"
                     /note="L-strand Y effector site"
                     /note="Derived using Geneious Prime 2023.1.2 'Annotate
                     from Database' based on nucleotide similarity"
                     /label="L-strand Y effector site"
     misc_feature    complement(2271..2413)
                     /note="basis of mobility region from pBR322; bom variant"
                     /note="Derived using Geneious Prime 2023.1.2 'Annotate
                     from Database' based on nucleotide similarity"
                     /label="bom"
     misc_feature    complement(2361..2371)
                     /name="hairpin"
                     /note="Derived using Geneious Prime 2023.1.2 'Annotate
                     from Database' based on nucleotide similarity"
                     /label="hairpin"
     misc_feature    2365..2386
                     /note="p15A origin of transfer"
                     /note="Derived using Geneious Prime 2023.1.2 'Annotate
                     from Database' based on nucleotide similarity"
                     /label="p15A origin of transfer"
     terminator      <2413..2550
                     /Note="levansucrase sacB terminator"
                     /note="Derived using Geneious Prime 2023.2.1 'Annotate
                     from Database' based on nucleotide similarity"
                     /label="sacB terminator"
     CDS             complement(2515..2706)
                     /codon_start=1
                     /gene="rop"
                     /product="Rop protein"
                     /note="rop"
                     /note="Derived using Geneious Prime 2023.1.2 'Annotate
                     from Database' based on protein similarity"
                     /label="rop CDS"
     CDS             2738..3106
                     /note="hypothetical Archaeal/bacterial protein "
                     /calculated_mol_wt=14040
                     /note="Derived using Geneious Prime 2023.1.2 'Annotate
                     from Database' based on protein similarity"
                     /label="hypothetical protein CDS"
     CDS             complement(3103..3459)
                     /note="Putative bacterial MULTISPECIES TCR/Tet family MFS
                     transporter"
                     /transl_table=11
                     /note="Derived using Geneious Prime 2023.1.2 'Annotate
                     from Database' based on protein similarity"
                     /label="Hypothetical protein CDS"
     misc_feature    complement(<3175..>3466)
                     /Note="Partial tetracycline efflux MFS transporter
                     Tet(C);similar to AA sequence:RefSeq:WP_001297013.1"
                     /note="Derived using Geneious Prime 2023.2.1 'Annotate
                     from Database' based on nucleotide similarity"
                     /label="Partial tet(C) CDS"
     CDS             complement(3515..4597)
                     /codon_start=1
                     /gene="lacI"
                     /product="lac repressor"
                     /note="The lac repressor binds to the lac operator to 
                     inhibit transcription in E. coli. This inhibition can be
                     relieved by adding lactose or
                     isopropyl-beta-D-thiogalactopyranoside (IPTG).; lacI"
                     /note="Derived using Geneious Prime 2023.1.2 'Annotate
                     from Database' based on protein similarity"
                     /label="lacI CDS"
     region          complement(3614..4408)
                     /region_name="PBP1_LacI"
                     /note="Ligand-binding domain of DNA transcription
                     repressor LacI specific for lactose, a member of the
                     LacI-GalR family of bacterial transcription regulators;
                     cd01574"
                     /db_xref="CDD:107259"
                     /note="Derived using Geneious Prime 2023.1.2 'Annotate
                     from Database' based on protein similarity"
                     /label="PBP1 LacI"
     promoter        complement(4598..4675)
                     /gene="<html><body><i>lacI</i></body></html>"
                     /note="Derived using Geneious Prime 2023.1.2 'Annotate
                     from Database' based on nucleotide similarity"
                     /label="lacI promoter"
     misc_feature    complement(<4683..>4962)
                     /Note="Partial tetracycline efflux MFS transporter
                     Tet(C);similar to AA sequence:RefSeq:WP_001297013.1"
                     /note="Derived using Geneious Prime 2023.2.1 'Annotate
                     from Database' based on nucleotide similarity"
                     /label="Partial tet(C) CDS"
     promoter        4988..5006
                     /note="<html><body>promoter for bacteriophage T7 RNA
                     polymerase</body></html>"
                     /note="Derived using Geneious Prime 2023.1.2 'Annotate
                     from Database' based on nucleotide similarity"
                     /label="T7 promoter"
     protein_bind    5011..5027
                     /bound_moiety="lac repressor encoded by lacI"
                     /note="lac operator"
                     /note="The lac repressor binds to the lac operator to 
                     inhibit transcription in E. coli. This inhibition can be
                     relieved by adding lactose or
                     isopropyl-beta-D-thiogalactopyranoside (IPTG)."
                     /note="Derived using Geneious Prime 2023.1.2 'Annotate
                     from Database' based on nucleotide similarity"
                     /label="lac operator protein bind"
     RBS             5046..5068
                     /note="<html><body>efficient ribosome binding site from
                     bacteriophage T7 gene 10 (<a
                     href=""http://www.ncbi.nlm.nih.gov/pubmed/2676996""
                     title=""http://www.ncbi.nlm.nih.gov/pubmed/2676996"">Olins
                     and Rangwala, 1989</a>)</body></html>"
                     /note="Derived using Geneious Prime 2023.1.2 'Annotate
                     from Database' based on nucleotide similarity"
                     /label="RBS"
     CDS             5075..5137
                     /note="OmpA signal peptide"
                     /note="Derived using Geneious Prime 2023.1.2 'Annotate
                     from Database' based on protein similarity"
                     /label="OmpA Signal peptide"
     CDS             5141..>5452
                     /codon_start=1
                     /product="cystatin-like cysteine protease inhibitor EPC2B"
                     /protein_id="AAY21183.1"
                     /db_xref="GI:62910932"
                     /label="cystatin-like cysteine protease inhibitor EPC2B
                     CDS delta SP"
     CDS             5453..5479
                     /product="HHHHHH epitope"
                     /note="HisG epitope"
                     /note="Derived using Geneious Prime 2023.1.2 'Annotate
                     from Database' based on protein similarity"
                     /label="HHHHHH epitope CDS"
     terminator      5548..5595
                     /note="T7 terminator"
                     /note="transcription terminator for bacteriophage T7 RNA 
                     polymerase"
                     /note="Derived using Geneious Prime 2023.1.2 'Annotate
                     from Database' based on nucleotide similarity"
                     /label="T7 terminator"
ORIGIN      
        1 tggcgaatgg gnnnnnnnnn nnnnnnnnnn nnnnnnnnnn nnnnnnnnnn nnnnnnnnnn
       61 nnnnnnnnnn nnnnnnnnnn nnnnnnnnnn nnnnnnnnnn nnnnnnnnnn nnnnnnnnnn
      121 nnnnnnnnnn nnnnncnnnn nnnnnnnnnn nnnnnnnnnn nnnnnnnnnn nnnnnnnnnn
      181 nnnnnnnnnn nnnnnnnnnn nnnnnnnnnn nnnnnnnnnn nnnnnnnann nnnnnnnnnn
      241 nnnnnnnnnn nnnnnnnnnn nnnnnnnnnn nnnnnnncct ttgacgttgg agtccacgtt
      301 ctttnnnnnn nnnnnnnnnn nnnnnnnnnn nnnnnnnnnn naccctatct cggtctattc
      361 ttttgattta taagggattt tgccgatttc ggcctattgg ttaaaaaatg agctgattta
      421 acaaaaattt aacgcgaatt ttaacaaaat attaacgttt acaatttcag gtggcacttt
      481 tcggggaaat gtgcgcggaa cccctatttg tttatttttc taaatacatt caaatatgta
      541 tccgctcatg aattaattct tagaaaaact catcgagcat caaatgaaac tgcaatttat
      601 tcatatcagg attatcaata ccatattttt gaaaaagccg tttctgtaat gaaggagaaa
      661 actcaccgag gcagttccat aggatggcaa gatcctggta tcggtctgcg attccgactc
      721 gtccaacatc aatacaacct attaatttcc cctcgtcaaa aataaggtta tcaagtgaga
      781 aatcaccatg agtgacgact gaatccggtg agaatggcaa aagtttatgc atttctttcc
      841 agacttgttc aacaggccag ccattacgct cgtcatcaaa atcactcgca tcaaccaaac
      901 cgttattcat tcgtgattgc gcctgagcga gacgaaatac gcgatcgctg ttaaaaggac
      961 aattacaaac aggaatcgaa tgcaaccggc gcaggaacac tgccagcgca tcaacaatat
     1021 tttcacctga atcaggatat tcttctaata cctggaatgc tgttttcccg gggatcgcag
     1081 tggtgagtaa ccatgcatca tcaggagtac ggataaaatg cttgatggtc ggaagaggca
     1141 taaattccgt cagccagttt agtctgacca tctcatctgt aacatcattg gcaacgctac
     1201 ctttgccatg tttcagaaac aactctggcg catcgggctt cccatacaat cgatagattg
     1261 tcgcacctga ttgcccgaca ttatcgcgag cccatttata cccatataaa tcagcatcca
     1321 tgttggaatt taatcgcggc ctagagcaag acgtttcccg ttgaatatgg ctcataacac
     1381 cccttgtatt actgtttatg taagcagaca gttttattgt tcatgaccaa aatcccttaa
     1441 cgtgagtttt cgttccactg agcgtcagac cccgtagaaa agatcaaagg atcttcttga
     1501 gatccttttt ttctgcgcgt aatctgctgc ttgcaaacaa aaaaaccacc gctaccagcg
     1561 gtggtttgtt tgccggatca agagctacca actctttttc cgaaggtaac tggcttcagc
     1621 agagcgcaga taccaaatac tgtccttcta gtgtagccgt agttaggcca ccacttcaag
     1681 aactctgtag caccgcctac atacctcgct ctgctaatcc tgttaccagt ggctgctgcc
     1741 agtggcgata agtcgtgtct taccgggttg gactcaagac gatagttacc ggataaggcg
     1801 cagcggtcgg gctgaacggg gggttcgtgc acacagccca gcttggagcg aacgacctac
     1861 accgaactga gatacctaca gcgtgagcta tgagaaagcg ccacgcttcc cgaagggaga
     1921 aaggcggaca ggtatccggt aagcggcagg gtcggaacag gagagcgcac gagggagctt
     1981 ccagggggaa acgcctggta tctttatagt cctgtcgggt ttcgccacct ctgacttgag
     2041 cgtcgatttt tgtgatgctc gtcagggggg cggagcctat ggaaaaacgc cagcaacgcg
     2101 gcctttttac ggttcctggc cttttgctgg ccttttgctc acatgttctt tcctgcgtta
     2161 tcccctgatt ctgtggataa ccgtattacc gcctttgagt gagctgatac cgctcgccgc
     2221 agccgaacga ccgagcgcag cgagtcagtg agcgaggaag cggaagagcg cctgatgcgg
     2281 tattttctcc ttacgcatct gtgcggtatt tcacaccgca tatatggtgc actctcagta
     2341 caatctgctc tgatgccgca tagttaagcc agtatacact ccgctatcgc tacgtgactg
     2401 ggtcatggct gcgccccgac acccgccaac acccgctgac gcgccctgac gggcttgtct
     2461 gctcccggca tccgcttaca gacaagctgt gaccgtctcc gggagctgca tgtgtcagag
     2521 gttttcaccg tcatcaccga aacgcgcgag gcagctgcgg taaagctcat cagcgtggtc
     2581 gtgaagcgat tcacagatgt ctgcctgttc atccgcgtcc agctcgttga gtttctccag
     2641 aagcgttaat gtctggcttc tgataaagcg ggccatgtta agggcggttt tttcctgttt
     2701 ggtcactgat gcctccgtgt aagggggatt tctgttcatg ggggtaatga taccgatgaa
     2761 acgagagagg atgctcacga tacgggttac tgatgatgaa catgcccggt tactggaacg
     2821 ttgtgagggt aaacaactgg cggtatggat gcggcgggac cagagaaaaa tcactcaggg
     2881 tcaatgccag cgcttcgtta atacagatgt aggtgttcca cagggtagcc agcagcatcc
     2941 tgcgatgcag atccggaaca taatggtgca gggcgctgac ttccgcgttt ccagacttta
     3001 cgaaacacgg aaaccgaaga ccattcatgt tgttgctcag gtcgcagacg ttttgcagca
     3061 gcagtcgctt cacgttcgct cgcgtatcgg tgattcattc tgctaaccag taaggcaacc
     3121 ccgccagcct agccgggtcc tcaacgacag gagcacgatc atgcgcaccc gtggggccgc
     3181 catgccggcg ataatggcct gcttctcgcc gaaacgtttg gtggcgggac cagtgacgaa
     3241 ggcttgagcg agggcgtgca agattccgaa taccgcaagc gacaggccga tcatcgtcgc
     3301 gctccagcga aagcggtcct cgccgaaaat gacccagagc gctgccggca cctgtcctac
     3361 gagttgcatg ataaagaaga cagtcataag tgcggcgacg atagtcatgc cccgcgccca
     3421 ccggaaggag ctgactgggt tgaaggctct caagggcatc ggtcgagatc ccggtgccta
     3481 atgagtgagc taacttacat taattgcgtt gcgctcactg cccgctttcc agtcgggaaa
     3541 cctgtcgtgc cagctgcatt aatgaatcgg ccaacgcgcg gggagaggcg gtttgcgtat
     3601 tgggcgccag ggtggttttt cttttcacca gtgagacggg caacagctga ttgcccttca
     3661 ccgcctggcc ctgagagagt tgcagcaagc ggtccacgct ggtttgcccc agcaggcgaa
     3721 aatcctgttt gatggtggtt aacggcggga tataacatga gctgtcttcg gtatcgtcgt
     3781 atcccactac cgagatatcc gcaccaacgc gcagcccgga ctcggtaatg gcgcgcattg
     3841 cgcccagcgc catctgatcg ttggcaacca gcatcgcagt gggaacgatg ccctcattca
     3901 gcatttgcat ggtttgttga aaaccggaca tggcactcca gtcgccttcc cgttccgcta
     3961 tcggctgaat ttgattgcga gtgagatatt tatgccagcc agccagacgc agacgcgccg
     4021 agacagaact taatgggccc gctaacagcg cgatttgctg gtgacccaat gcgaccagat
     4081 gctccacgcc cagtcgcgta ccgtcttcat gggagaaaat aatactgttg atgggtgtct
     4141 ggtcagagac atcaagaaat aacgccggaa cattagtgca ggcagcttcc acagcaatgg
     4201 catcctggtc atccagcgga tagttaatga tcagcccact gacgcgttgc gcgagaagat
     4261 tgtgcaccgc cgctttacag gcttcgacgc cgcttcgttc taccatcgac accaccacgc
     4321 tggcacccag ttgatcggcg cgagatttaa tcgccgcgac aatttgcgac ggcgcgtgca
     4381 gggccagact ggaggtggca acgccaatca gcaacgactg tttgcccgcc agttgttgtg
     4441 ccacgcggtt gggaatgtaa ttcagctccg ccatcgccgc ttccactttt tcccgcgttt
     4501 tcgcagaaac gtggctggcc tggttcacca cgcgggaaac ggtctgataa gagacaccgg
     4561 catactctgc gacatcgtat aacgttactg gtttcacatt caccaccctg aattgactct
     4621 cttccgggcg ctatcatgcc ataccgcgaa aggttttgcg ccattcgatg gtgtccggga
     4681 tctcgacgct ctcccttatg cgactcctgc attaggaagc agcccagtag taggttgagg
     4741 ccgttgagca ccgccgccgc aaggaatggt gcatgcaagg agatggcgcc caacagtccc
     4801 ccggccacgg ggcctgccac catacccacg ccgaaacaag cgctcatgag cccgaagtgg
     4861 cgagcccgat cttccccatc ggtgatgtcg gcgatatagg cgccagcaac cgcacctgtg
     4921 gcgccggtga tgccggccac gatgcgtccg gcgtagagga tcgagatctc gatcccgcga
     4981 aatggagtaa tacgactcac tataggggaa ttgtgagcgg ataacaattc ccctctagaa
     5041 ataattttgt ttaactttaa gaaggagata tacaatgaaa aagacagcta tcgcgattgc
     5101 agtggcactg gctggtttcg ctaccgttgc gcaagcaggt caactgaacg gatactcaaa
     5161 gaaggaagtc acgccagagg acacggagct gctccagaag gcgcagagca atgtgagcgc
     5221 atacaacagc gacgtcacct cgcgcatctg ctacctgaag gtcgacagtc tcgagactca
     5281 agtcgtctcg ggcgagaact acaagttcca cgtttccggt tgcagcgtca actcggacaa
     5341 ggagctgggc ggctgtgcca atcagaattg cgagtcatcc aagtacgaca tcgtcatcta
     5401 ctcgcagtcg tggaccaaca cgctgaaggt gacgtcgatt acgcccgcca acggtggcca
     5461 tcatcaccat caccactgag cttggatccg gctgctaaca aagcccgaaa ggaagctgag
     5521 ttggctgctg ccaccgctga gcaataacta gcataacccc ttggggcctc taaacgggtc
     5581 ttgaggggtt ttttgctgaa aggaggaact atatccggat cgct
//
