# Supplementary material for: Bioengineering secreted proteases converts divergent Rcr3 orthologs and paralogs into extracellular immune co-receptors
Source: bioRxiv preprint, doi:10.1101/2024.02.14.580413, version 2 (2024-05-23)
Supplement: Dataset S2 [file 580413_file07.zip › S2_Dataset/pJK186.gb]

LOCUS       pJK186                  2369 bp    DNA     circular UNA 29-JAN-2024
DEFINITION  pL-1M-Rcr3#6 [TTGG-GCTT].
ACCESSION   urn.local...2cw4-ecqffym
VERSION     urn.local...2cw4-ecqffym
KEYWORDS    .
SOURCE      
  ORGANISM  .
FEATURES             Location/Qualifiers
     protein_bind    complement(29..50)
                     /bound_moiety="E. coli catabolite activator protein"
                     /note="CAP binding site"
                     /note="CAP binding activates transcription in the presence
                      of cAMP."
                     /note="Derived using Geneious Prime 2020.1.1 'Annotate
                     from Database' based on nucleotide similarity"
                     /label="CAP binding site protein bind"
     regulatory      complement(149..527)
                     /regulatory_class="other"
                     /note="ColE1 ori"
                     /note="Derived using Geneious Prime 2020.1.1 'Annotate
                     from Database' based on nucleotide similarity"
                     /label="ColE1 ori regulatory"
     misc_feature    complement(155..218)
                     /name="L-strand Y effector site"
                     /note="L-strand Y effector site"
                     /note="Derived using Geneious Prime 2020.1.1 'Annotate
                     from Database' based on nucleotide similarity"
                     /label="L-strand Y effector site"
     rep_origin      complement(338..906)
                     /direction="RIGHT"
                     /note="high-copy-number ColE1/pMB1/pBR322/pUC origin of 
                     replication; ori"
                     /note="Derived using Geneious Prime 2020.1.1 'Annotate
                     from Database' based on nucleotide similarity"
                     /label="ori rep origin"
     misc_RNA        complement(338..890)
                     /name="RNA-II"
                     /note="Derived using Geneious Prime 2020.1.1 'Annotate
                     from Database' based on nucleotide similarity"
                     /label="RNA-II"
     misc_RNA        780..887
                     /name="RNA-I"
                     /note="Derived using Geneious Prime 2020.1.1 'Annotate
                     from Database' based on nucleotide similarity"
                     /label="RNA-I"
     terminator      856..889
                     /name="Tndr"
                     /note="rho independent terminator"
                     /note="Derived using Geneious Prime 2020.1.1 'Annotate
                     from Database' based on nucleotide similarity"
                     /label="Tndr"
     terminator      909..947
                     /name="Tndr"
                     /note="rho independent terminator"
                     /note="Derived using Geneious Prime 2020.1.1 'Annotate
                     from Database' based on nucleotide similarity"
                     /label="Tndr"
     terminator      complement(949..1096)
                     /Note="Beta-lactamase TEM terminator"
                     /note="Derived using Geneious Prime 2023.2.1 'Annotate
                     from Database' based on nucleotide similarity"
                     /label="bla terminator"
     CDS             complement(1097..1957)
                     /gene="bla"
                     /function="ampicillin resistance"
                     /codon_start=1
                     /transl_table=11
                     /product="beta-lactamase"
                     /protein_id="AHK23082.1"
                     /db_xref="GI:588295035"
                     /note="Derived using Geneious Prime 2020.1.1 'Annotate
                     from Database' based on protein similarity"
                     /label="bla CDS"
     promoter        complement(1958..2062)
                     /gene="bla"
                     /note="AmpR promoter"
                     /note="Derived using Geneious Prime 2020.1.1 'Annotate
                     from Database' based on nucleotide similarity"
                     /label="bla promoter"
     CDS             complement(2232..>2360)
                     /gene="Rcr3"
                     /note="required for Cf-2-dependent disease resistance"
                     /product="cysteine protease"
                     /protein_id="AAM19207.1"
                     /db_xref="GI:20334373"
                     /note="Derived using Geneious Prime 2020.1.1 'Annotate
                     from Database' based on nucleotide similarity"
                     /label="Rcr3pim fragment 6 CDS"
ORIGIN      
        1 gcataaagtg taaagcctgg ggtgcctaat gagtgagcta actcacatta attgcgttgc
       61 gctcactgcc cgctttccag tcgggaaacc tgtcgtgcca gctgcattaa tgaatcggcc
      121 aacgcgcggg gagaggcggt ttgcgtattg ggcgctcttc cgcttcctcg ctcactgact
      181 cgctgcgctc ggtcgttcgg ctgcggcgag cggtatcagc tcactcaaag gcggtaatac
      241 ggttatccac agaatcaggg gataacgcag gaaagaacat gtgagcaaaa ggccagcaaa
      301 aggccaggaa ccgtaaaaag gccgcgttgc tggcgttttt ccataggctc cgcccccctg
      361 acgagcatca caaaaatcga cgctcaagtc agaggtggcg aaacccgaca ggactataaa
      421 gataccaggc gtttccccct ggaagctccc tcgtgcgctc tcctgttccg accctgccgc
      481 ttaccggata cctgtccgcc tttctccctt cgggaagcgt ggcgctttct catagctcac
      541 gctgtaggta tctcagttcg gtgtaggtcg ttcgctccaa gctgggctgt gtgcacgaac
      601 cccccgttca gcccgaccgc tgcgccttat ccggtaacta tcgtcttgag tccaacccgg
      661 taagacacga cttatcgcca ctggcagcag ccactggtaa caggattagc agagcgaggt
      721 atgtaggcgg tgctacagag ttcttgaagt ggtggcctaa ctacggctac actagaagga
      781 cagtatttgg tatctgcgct ctgctgaagc cagttacctt cggaaaaaga gttggtagct
      841 cttgatccgg caaacaaacc accgctggta gcggtggttt ttttgtttgc aagcagcaga
      901 ttacgcgcag aaaaaaagga tctcaagaag atcctttgat cttttctacg gggtctgacg
      961 ctcagtggaa cgaaaactca cgttaaggga ttttggtcat gagattatca aaaaggatct
     1021 tcacctagat ccttttaaat taaaaatgaa gttttaaatc aatctaaagt atatatgagt
     1081 aaacttggtc tgacagttac caatgcttaa tcagtgaggc acctatctca gcgatctgtc
     1141 tatttcgttc atccatagtt gcctgactcc ccgtcgtgta gataactacg atacgggagg
     1201 gcttaccatc tggccccagt gctgcaatga taccgcgaga tccacgctca ccggctccag
     1261 atttatcagc aataaaccag ccagccggaa gggccgagcg cagaagtggt cctgcaactt
     1321 tatccgcctc catccagtct attaattgtt gccgggaagc tagagtaagt agttcgccag
     1381 ttaatagttt gcgcaacgtt gttgccattg ctacaggcat cgtggtgtca cgctcgtcgt
     1441 ttggtatggc ttcattcagc tccggttccc aacgatcaag gcgagttaca tgatccccca
     1501 tgttgtgcaa aaaagcggtt agctccttcg gtcctccgat cgttgtcaga agtaagttgg
     1561 ccgcagtgtt atcactcatg gttatggcag cactgcataa ttctcttact gtcatgccat
     1621 ccgtaagatg cttttctgtg actggtgagt actcaaccaa gtcattctga gaatagtgta
     1681 tgcggcgacc gagttgctct tgcccggcgt caatacggga taataccgcg ccacatagca
     1741 gaactttaaa agtgctcatc attggaaaac gttcttcggg gcgaaaactc tcaaggatct
     1801 taccgctgtt gagatccagt tcgatgtaac ccactcgtgc acccaactga tcttcagcat
     1861 cttttacttt caccagcgtt tctgggtgag caaaaacagg aaggcaaaat gccgcaaaaa
     1921 agggaataag ggcgacacgg aaatgttgaa tactcatact cttccttttt caatattatt
     1981 gaagcattta tcagggttat tgtctcatga gcggatacat atttgaatgt atttagaaaa
     2041 ataaacaaat aggggttccg cgcacatttc cccgaaaagt gccacctaaa ttgtaagcgt
     2101 taatattttg ttaaaattcg cgttaaattt ttgttaaatc agctcatttt ttaaccaata
     2161 ggccgaaatc ggcaaaatcc cttataaatc aaaagaatag accgagatag ggttgagtgg
     2221 aagacaaaag ctcatgctat gtttggataa gatgacatct ttgcgatatc acaaagacct
     2281 gaaggatccc cagaatctct tataattttc ataaacccat tctcgcccca acttgttccc
     2341 catgaattct tcaacaacca aatgtcttc
//
