# Supplementary material for: Bioengineering secreted proteases converts divergent Rcr3 orthologs and paralogs into extracellular immune co-receptors
Source: bioRxiv preprint, doi:10.1101/2024.02.14.580413, version 2 (2024-05-23)
Supplement: Dataset S2 [file 580413_file07.zip › S2_Dataset/pJK275-09.gb]

LOCUS       pJK275-09               3196 bp    DNA     circular UNA 29-JAN-2024
DEFINITION  pL0M-nsCDS1-P0P1P2R3P5improved1-R6.
ACCESSION   urn.local...2csi-ecqffy0
VERSION     urn.local...2csi-ecqffy0
KEYWORDS    .
SOURCE      
  ORGANISM  .
FEATURES             Location/Qualifiers
     terminator      1..95
                     /Note="recombinase family protein terminator"
                     /note="Derived using Geneious Prime 2023.2.1 'Annotate
                     from Database' based on nucleotide similarity"
                     /label="recombinase family protein terminator"
     promoter        96..200
                     /gene="bla"
                     /note="AmpR promoter"
                     /note="Derived using Geneious Prime 2020.1.1 'Annotate
                     from Database' based on nucleotide similarity"
                     /label="bla promoter"
     CDS             201..1208
                     /name="aadA CDS"
                     /gene="aadA"
                     /product="ANT(3'')-Ia family aminoglycoside
                     nucleotidyltransferase AadA1"
                     /note="confers resistance against aminoglycosides
                     (PF01909)"
                     /transl_table=11
                     /note="Derived using Geneious Prime 2020.1.1 'Annotate
                     from Database' based on protein similarity"
                     /label="aadA CDS"
     promoter        complement(301..329)
                     /gene="intI1"
                     /note="Derived using Geneious Prime 2020.1.1 'Annotate
                     from Database' based on nucleotide similarity"
                     /label="int1 promoter"
     terminator      1212..1359
                     /Note="Beta-lactamase TEM terminator"
                     /note="Derived using Geneious Prime 2023.2.1 'Annotate
                     from Database' based on nucleotide similarity"
                     /label="bla terminator"
     terminator      complement(1361..1399)
                     /name="Tndr"
                     /note="rho independent terminator"
                     /note="Derived using Geneious Prime 2020.1.1 'Annotate
                     from Database' based on nucleotide similarity"
                     /label="Tndr"
     rep_origin      1402..1970
                     /direction="RIGHT"
                     /note="high-copy-number ColE1/pMB1/pBR322/pUC origin of 
                     replication; ori"
                     /note="Derived using Geneious Prime 2020.1.1 'Annotate
                     from Database' based on nucleotide similarity"
                     /label="ori rep origin"
     misc_RNA        1418..1970
                     /name="RNA-II"
                     /note="Derived using Geneious Prime 2020.1.1 'Annotate
                     from Database' based on nucleotide similarity"
                     /label="RNA-II"
     terminator      complement(1419..1452)
                     /name="Tndr"
                     /note="rho independent terminator"
                     /note="Derived using Geneious Prime 2020.1.1 'Annotate
                     from Database' based on nucleotide similarity"
                     /label="Tndr"
     misc_RNA        complement(1421..1528)
                     /name="RNA-I"
                     /note="Derived using Geneious Prime 2020.1.1 'Annotate
                     from Database' based on nucleotide similarity"
                     /label="RNA-I"
     regulatory      1781..2159
                     /regulatory_class="other"
                     /note="ColE1 ori"
                     /note="Derived using Geneious Prime 2020.1.1 'Annotate
                     from Database' based on nucleotide similarity"
                     /label="ColE1 ori regulatory"
     misc_feature    2090..2153
                     /name="L-strand Y effector site"
                     /note="L-strand Y effector site"
                     /note="Derived using Geneious Prime 2020.1.1 'Annotate
                     from Database' based on nucleotide similarity"
                     /label="L-strand Y effector site"
     CDS             <2222..>2710
                     /gene="pip1"
                     /product="phytophthora-inhibited protease 1"
                     /protein_id="ABG23376.1"
                     /db_xref="GI:108937128"
                     /note="Derived using Geneious Prime 2020.1.1 'Annotate
                     from Database' based on nucleotide similarity"
                     /label="Pip1 pro-domain and fragment 1 and 2 CDS"
     CDS             <2711..>2779
                     /gene="Rcr3"
                     /note="required for Cf-2-dependent disease resistance"
                     /product="cysteine protease"
                     /protein_id="AAM19207.1"
                     /db_xref="GI:20334373"
                     /note="Derived using Geneious Prime 2020.1.1 'Annotate
                     from Database' based on nucleotide similarity"
                     /label="Rcr3pim fragment 3 CDS"
     CDS             <2780..>2899
                     /gene="pip1"
                     /product="phytophthora-inhibited protease 1"
                     /protein_id="ABG23376.1"
                     /db_xref="GI:108937128"
                     /note="Derived using Geneious Prime 2020.1.1 'Annotate
                     from Database' based on nucleotide similarity"
                     /label="Pip1 fragment 4 CDS"
     CDS             <2900..>3037
                     /gene="pip1"
                     /product="phytophthora-inhibited protease 1"
                     /protein_id="ABG23376.1"
                     /db_xref="GI:108937128"
                     /note="Derived using Geneious Prime 2020.1.1 'Annotate
                     from Database' based on nucleotide similarity"
                     /label="Pip1 fragment 5 CDS"
     mutation        2924..2926
                     /label="N"
     mutation        2927..2929
                     /label="D"
     mutation        2930..2932
                     /label="E"
     mutation        2933..2935
                     /label="F"
     mutation        2936..2938
                     /label="H"
     mutation        2939..2941
                     /label="M"
     mutation        2945..2947
                     /label="G"
     mutation        2948..2950
                     /label="S"
     mutation        2966..2968
                     /label="S"
     mutation        2972..2974
                     /label="N"
     mutation        2975..2977
                     /label="S"
     mutation        2978..2980
                     /label="R"
     mutation        2981..2983
                     /label="L"
     mutation        3017..3019
                     /label="S"
     mutation        3029..3031
                     /label="T"
     CDS             <3038..3166
                     /gene="Rcr3"
                     /note="required for Cf-2-dependent disease resistance"
                     /product="cysteine protease"
                     /protein_id="AAM19207.1"
                     /db_xref="GI:20334373"
                     /note="Derived using Geneious Prime 2020.1.1 'Annotate
                     from Database' based on nucleotide similarity"
                     /label="Rcr3pim fragment 6 CDS"
ORIGIN      
        1 gacgaaaggg cctcgtgata cgcctatttt tataggttaa tgtcatgata ataatggttt
       61 cttagacgtc aggtggcact tttcggggaa atgtgcgcgg aacccctatt tgtttatttt
      121 tctaaataca ttcaaatatg tatccgctca tgagacaata accctgataa atgcttcaat
      181 aatattgaaa aaggaagagt atgcgctcac gcaactggtc cagaaccttg accgaacgca
      241 gcggtggtaa cggcgcagtg gcggttttca tggcttgtta tgactgtttt tttggggtac
      301 agtctatgcc tcgggcatcc aagcagcaag cgcgttacgc cgtgggtcga tgtttgatgt
      361 tatggagcag caacgatgtt acgcagcagg gcagtcgccc taaaacaaag ttaaacatca
      421 tgagggaagc ggtgatcgcc gaagtatcga ctcaactatc agaggtagtt ggcgtcatcg
      481 agcgccatct cgaaccgacg ttgctggccg tacatttgta cggctccgca gtggatggcg
      541 gcctgaagcc acacagcgat attgatttgc tggttacggt gaccgtaagg cttgatgaaa
      601 caacgcggcg agctttgatc aacgaccttt tggaaacttc ggcttcccct ggagagagcg
      661 agattctccg cgctgtagaa gtcaccattg ttgtgcacga cgacatcatt ccgtggcgtt
      721 atccagctaa gcgcgaactg caatttggag aatggcagcg caatgacatt cttgcaggta
      781 tcttcgagcc agccacgatc gacattgatc tggctatctt gctgacaaaa gcaagagaac
      841 atagcgttgc cttggtaggt ccagcggcgg aggaactctt tgatccggtt cctgaacagg
      901 atctatttga ggcgctaaat gaaaccttaa cgctatggaa ctcgccgccc gactgggctg
      961 gcgatgagcg aaatgtagtg cttacgttgt cccgcatttg gtacagcgca gtaaccggca
     1021 aaatcgcgcc gaaggatgtc gctgccgact gggcaatgga gcgcctgccg gcccagtatc
     1081 agcccgtcat acttgaagct agacaggctt atcttggaca agaagaagat cgcttggcct
     1141 cgcgcgcaga tcagttggaa gaatttgtcc attacgtaaa aggcgagatc accaaggtag
     1201 tcggcaaata actgtcagac caagtttact catatatact ttagattgat ttaaaacttc
     1261 atttttaatt taaaaggatc taggtgaaga tcctttttga taatctcatg accaaaatcc
     1321 cttaacgtga gttttcgttc cactgagcgt cagaccccgt agaaaagatc aaaggatctt
     1381 cttgagatcc tttttttctg cgcgtaatct gctgcttgca aacaaaaaaa ccaccgctac
     1441 cagcggtggt ttgtttgccg gatcaagagc taccaactct ttttccgaag gtaactggct
     1501 tcagcagagc gcagatacca aatactgtcc ttctagtgta gccgtagtta ggccaccact
     1561 tcaagaactc tgtagcaccg cctacatacc tcgctctgct aatcctgtta ccagtggctg
     1621 ctgccagtgg cgataagtcg tgtcttaccg ggttggactc aagacgatag ttaccggata
     1681 aggcgcagcg gtcgggctga acggggggtt cgtgcacaca gcccagcttg gagcgaacga
     1741 cctacaccga actgagatac ctacagcgtg agctatgaga aagcgccacg cttcccgaag
     1801 ggagaaaggc ggacaggtat ccggtaagcg gcagggtcgg aacaggagag cgcacgaggg
     1861 agcttccagg gggaaacgcc tggtatcttt atagtcctgt cgggtttcgc cacctctgac
     1921 ttgagcgtcg atttttgtga tgctcgtcag gggggcggag cctatggaaa aacgccagca
     1981 acgcggcctt tttacggttc ctggcctttt gctggccttt tgctcacatg ttctttcctg
     2041 cgttatcccc tgattctgtg gataaccgta ttaccgcctt tgagtgagct gataccgctc
     2101 gccgcagccg aacgaccgag cgcagcgagt cagtgagcga ggaagcggaa gagcgcccaa
     2161 tacgcaaacc gcctctcccc gcgcgttggc cgattcatta atcactctgt ggtctcaagg
     2221 tcgcaactta aaagaattat ccatgcttga aaggcatgaa aattggatgg ttcatcatgg
     2281 acgtgtatac aaagatgata tagaaaaaga acaccgcttc aagacattca aggaaaacgt
     2341 tgagttcatc gaatctttca acaagaacgg aactcaacgt tataagctag ccgtcaataa
     2401 atatgctgat ctgaccactg aggaattcac aacatcattt atggggctcg acacttcatt
     2461 actatcccag caagaatcaa cagctacaac aacgtccttt aaatatgata gtgtgactga
     2521 agtgccgaat agcatggact ggagaaagag agggagtgtc acaggagtca aggatcaagg
     2581 tgtatgtgga tgttgttggg cattttctgc ggccgcggct atagaaggag catatcaaat
     2641 tgcaaacaac gaactaatct ctctttcaga gcaacaacta ttggattgct ctacgcagaa
     2701 caaaggctgc aacggaggtt taatgacgaa tgcattcgat tttatcatag aaaatggtgg
     2761 aatttcaagg gaatcagact atccttatga agaagctcaa aatgtttgca agaccgaaca
     2821 accagcagca gttactatca atggctacga agtcgtacca tctgacgagt catcgttgtt
     2881 gaaagctgta gtgaatcagc ctatttctgt tggtattgcg gctagccaag atttacagtt
     2941 ttacgcggga ggaatatatg atggaaactg tgccgatcaa attaatcatg cagtgacagt
     3001 tataggttat gggacagatg aagaaggtca gaaatattgg ttgttgaaga attcatgggg
     3061 aacaagttgg ggcgagaatg ggtttatgaa aattataaga gattctgggg atccttcagg
     3121 tctttgtgat atcgcaaaga tgtcatctta tccaaacata gcatgagctt tgagaccacg
     3181 aagtggctct tcagtg
//
