# Supplementary material for: Bioengineering secreted proteases converts divergent Rcr3 orthologs and paralogs into extracellular immune co-receptors
Source: bioRxiv preprint, doi:10.1101/2024.02.14.580413, version 2 (2024-05-23)
Supplement: Dataset S2 [file 580413_file07.zip › S2_Dataset/pJK110.gb]

LOCUS       pJK110                  3247 bp    DNA     circular     29-JAN-2024
DEFINITION  pL-1M-Pip1#0 [AGGT-GCCG].
ACCESSION   urn.local...2ct9-ecqffy4
KEYWORDS    .
SOURCE      
  ORGANISM  .
COMMENT     This file is created by Vector NTI http://www.informaxinc.com/.
FEATURES             Location/Qualifiers
     misc_feature    complement(1..213)
                     /note="lacI"
                     /note="Derived using Geneious Prime 2023.2.1 'Annotate
                     from Database' based on nucleotide similarity"
     protein_bind    complement(20..36)
                     /bound_moiety="lac repressor encoded by lacI"
                     /note="lac operator"
                     /note="The lac repressor binds to the lac operator to 
                     inhibit transcription in E. coli. This inhibition can be
                     relieved by adding lactose or
                     isopropyl-beta-D-thiogalactopyranoside (IPTG)."
                     /note="Derived using Geneious Prime 2020.1.1 'Annotate
                     from Database' based on nucleotide similarity"
     promoter        complement(44..74)
                     /note="lac promoter"
                     /note="promoter for the E. coli lac operon"
                     /note="Derived using Geneious Prime 2020.1.1 'Annotate
                     from Database' based on nucleotide similarity"
     protein_bind    complement(89..110)
                     /bound_moiety="E. coli catabolite activator protein"
                     /note="CAP binding site"
                     /note="CAP binding activates transcription in the presence
                      of cAMP."
                     /note="Derived using Geneious Prime 2020.1.1 'Annotate
                     from Database' based on nucleotide similarity"
     regulatory      complement(209..587)
                     /regulatory_class="other"
                     /note="ColE1 ori"
                     /note="Derived using Geneious Prime 2020.1.1 'Annotate
                     from Database' based on nucleotide similarity"
     misc_feature    complement(215..278)
                     /name="L-strand Y effector site"
                     /note="L-strand Y effector site"
                     /note="Derived using Geneious Prime 2020.1.1 'Annotate
                     from Database' based on nucleotide similarity"
     misc_RNA        complement(398..950)
                     /name="RNA-II"
                     /note="Derived using Geneious Prime 2020.1.1 'Annotate
                     from Database' based on nucleotide similarity"
     rep_origin      complement(398..966)
                     /direction="RIGHT"
                     /note="high-copy-number ColE1/pMB1/pBR322/pUC origin of 
                     replication; ori"
                     /note="Derived using Geneious Prime 2020.1.1 'Annotate
                     from Database' based on nucleotide similarity"
                     /label="ori rep origin"
     misc_RNA        840..947
                     /name="RNA-I"
                     /note="Derived using Geneious Prime 2020.1.1 'Annotate
                     from Database' based on nucleotide similarity"
     terminator      916..949
                     /name="Tndr"
                     /note="rho independent terminator"
                     /note="Derived using Geneious Prime 2020.1.1 'Annotate
                     from Database' based on nucleotide similarity"
                     /label="Tndr"
     terminator      969..1007
                     /name="Tndr"
                     /note="rho independent terminator"
                     /note="Derived using Geneious Prime 2020.1.1 'Annotate
                     from Database' based on nucleotide similarity"
                     /label="Tndr"
     terminator      complement(1009..1156)
                     /Note="Beta-lactamase TEM terminator"
                     /note="Derived using Geneious Prime 2023.2.1 'Annotate
                     from Database' based on nucleotide similarity"
                     /label="bla terminator"
     CDS             complement(1157..2017)
                     /gene="bla"
                     /function="ampicillin resistance"
                     /codon_start=1
                     /transl_table=11
                     /product="beta-lactamase"
                     /protein_id="AHK23082.1"
                     /db_xref="GI:588295035"
                     /note="Derived using Geneious Prime 2020.1.1 'Annotate
                     from Database' based on protein similarity"
     promoter        complement(2018..2122)
                     /gene="bla"
                     /note="AmpR promoter"
                     /note="Derived using Geneious Prime 2020.1.1 'Annotate
                     from Database' based on nucleotide similarity"
     rep_origin      complement(2148..2603)
                     /direction="LEFT"
                     /note="<html><body>f1 bacteriophage origin of replication;
                     arrow indicates direction of (+) strand
                     synthesis</body></html>"
                     /note="Derived using Geneious Prime 2020.1.1 'Annotate
                     from Database' based on nucleotide similarity"
                     /label="f1 ori"
     promoter        2771..2789
                     /note="<html><body>promoter for bacteriophage T7 RNA
                     polymerase</body></html>"
                     /note="Derived using Geneious Prime 2020.1.1 'Annotate
                     from Database' based on nucleotide similarity"
                     /label="T7 promoter"
     CDS             complement(<2843..>3145)
                     /gene="pip1"
                     /product="phytophthora-inhibited protease 1"
                     /protein_id="ABG23376.1"
                     /db_xref="GI:108937128"
                     /note="Derived using Geneious Prime 2020.1.1 'Annotate
                     from Database' based on nucleotide similarity"
                     /label="Pip1 pro-domain fragment CDS"
     promoter        complement(3203..3222)
                     /note="T3_promoter"
                     /note="Derived using Geneious Prime 2020.1.1 'Annotate
                     from Database' based on nucleotide similarity"
ORIGIN      
        1 agctgtttcc tgtgtgaaat tgttatccgc tcacaattcc acacaacata cgagccggaa
       61 gcataaagtg taaagcctgg ggtgcctaat gagtgagcta actcacatta attgcgttgc
      121 gctcactgcc cgctttccag tcgggaaacc tgtcgtgcca gctgcattaa tgaatcggcc
      181 aacgcgcggg gagaggcggt ttgcgtattg ggcgctcttc cgcttcctcg ctcactgact
      241 cgctgcgctc ggtcgttcgg ctgcggcgag cggtatcagc tcactcaaag gcggtaatac
      301 ggttatccac agaatcaggg gataacgcag gaaagaacat gtgagcaaaa ggccagcaaa
      361 aggccaggaa ccgtaaaaag gccgcgttgc tggcgttttt ccataggctc cgcccccctg
      421 acgagcatca caaaaatcga cgctcaagtc agaggtggcg aaacccgaca ggactataaa
      481 gataccaggc gtttccccct ggaagctccc tcgtgcgctc tcctgttccg accctgccgc
      541 ttaccggata cctgtccgcc tttctccctt cgggaagcgt ggcgctttct catagctcac
      601 gctgtaggta tctcagttcg gtgtaggtcg ttcgctccaa gctgggctgt gtgcacgaac
      661 cccccgttca gcccgaccgc tgcgccttat ccggtaacta tcgtcttgag tccaacccgg
      721 taagacacga cttatcgcca ctggcagcag ccactggtaa caggattagc agagcgaggt
      781 atgtaggcgg tgctacagag ttcttgaagt ggtggcctaa ctacggctac actagaagga
      841 cagtatttgg tatctgcgct ctgctgaagc cagttacctt cggaaaaaga gttggtagct
      901 cttgatccgg caaacaaacc accgctggta gcggtggttt ttttgtttgc aagcagcaga
      961 ttacgcgcag aaaaaaagga tctcaagaag atcctttgat cttttctacg gggtctgacg
     1021 ctcagtggaa cgaaaactca cgttaaggga ttttggtcat gagattatca aaaaggatct
     1081 tcacctagat ccttttaaat taaaaatgaa gttttaaatc aatctaaagt atatatgagt
     1141 aaacttggtc tgacagttac caatgcttaa tcagtgaggc acctatctca gcgatctgtc
     1201 tatttcgttc atccatagtt gcctgactcc ccgtcgtgta gataactacg atacgggagg
     1261 gcttaccatc tggccccagt gctgcaatga taccgcgaga tccacgctca ccggctccag
     1321 atttatcagc aataaaccag ccagccggaa gggccgagcg cagaagtggt cctgcaactt
     1381 tatccgcctc catccagtct attaattgtt gccgggaagc tagagtaagt agttcgccag
     1441 ttaatagttt gcgcaacgtt gttgccattg ctacaggcat cgtggtgtca cgctcgtcgt
     1501 ttggtatggc ttcattcagc tccggttccc aacgatcaag gcgagttaca tgatccccca
     1561 tgttgtgcaa aaaagcggtt agctccttcg gtcctccgat cgttgtcaga agtaagttgg
     1621 ccgcagtgtt atcactcatg gttatggcag cactgcataa ttctcttact gtcatgccat
     1681 ccgtaagatg cttttctgtg actggtgagt actcaaccaa gtcattctga gaatagtgta
     1741 tgcggcgacc gagttgctct tgcccggcgt caatacggga taataccgcg ccacatagca
     1801 gaactttaaa agtgctcatc attggaaaac gttcttcggg gcgaaaactc tcaaggatct
     1861 taccgctgtt gagatccagt tcgatgtaac ccactcgtgc acccaactga tcttcagcat
     1921 cttttacttt caccagcgtt tctgggtgag caaaaacagg aaggcaaaat gccgcaaaaa
     1981 agggaataag ggcgacacgg aaatgttgaa tactcatact cttccttttt caatattatt
     2041 gaagcattta tcagggttat tgtctcatga gcggatacat atttgaatgt atttagaaaa
     2101 ataaacaaat aggggttccg cgcacatttc cccgaaaagt gccacctaaa ttgtaagcgt
     2161 taatattttg ttaaaattcg cgttaaattt ttgttaaatc agctcatttt ttaaccaata
     2221 ggccgaaatc ggcaaaatcc cttataaatc aaaagaatag accgagatag ggtnnnnnnn
     2281 nnnnnnnnnn nnnnnnnnnn nnnnnnnnnn aaagaacgtg gactccaacg tcaaaggnnn
     2341 nnnnnnnnnn nnnnnnnnnn nnnnnnnnnn nnnnnnnnnn nnnnnntnnn nnnnnnnnnn
     2401 nnnnnnnnnn nnnnnnnnnn nnnnnnnnnn nnnnnnnnnn nnnnnnnnnn nnnnnnnnnn
     2461 nnnnnnnnnn nnnnnnnngn nnnnnnnnnn nnnnnnnnnn nnnnnnnnnn nnnnnnnnnn
     2521 nnnnnnnnnn nnnnnnnnnn nnnnnnnnnn nnnnnnnnnn nnnnnnnnnn nnnnnnnnnn
     2581 nnnnnnnnnn nnnnnnnnnn nnncccattc gccattcagg ctgcgcaact gttgggaagg
     2641 gcgatcggtg cgggcctctt cgctattacg ccagctggcg aaagggggat gtgctgcaag
     2701 gcgattaagt tgggtaacgc cagggttttc ccagtcacga cgttgtaaaa cgacggccag
     2761 tgagcgcgcg taatacgact cactataggg cgaattgggt acggccgtca aggccaagct
     2821 tccctaagtt tgaagacaac ggcacttcag tcacactatc atatttaaag gacgttgttg
     2881 tagctgttga ttcttgctgg gatagtaatg aagtgtcgag ccccataaat gatgttgtga
     2941 attcctcagt ggtcagatca gcatatttat tgacggctag cttataacgt tgagttccgt
     3001 tcttgttgaa agattcgatg aactcaacgt tttccttgaa tgtcttgaag cggtgttctt
     3061 tttctatatc atctttgtat acacgtccat gatgaaccat ccaattttca tgcctttcaa
     3121 gcatggataa ttcttttaag ttgcgacctt tgtcttcaat aagtgggata tcacgtgaag
     3181 cttgcaagct ccagcttttg ttccctttag tgagggttaa ttgcgcgctt ggcgtaatca
     3241 tggtcat
//
