# Supplementary material for: Bioengineering secreted proteases converts divergent Rcr3 orthologs and paralogs into extracellular immune co-receptors
Source: bioRxiv preprint, doi:10.1101/2024.02.14.580413, version 2 (2024-05-23)
Supplement: Dataset S2 [file 580413_file07.zip › S2_Dataset/pJK595-10.gb]

LOCUS       pJK595-10               8841 bp    DNA     circular UNA 29-JAN-2024
DEFINITION  pL2M-P19//2x35S::NtPR1a-SmRcr3ΔSP^Rcr3#4.
ACCESSION   urn.local...2czi-ecqffze
VERSION     urn.local...2czi-ecqffze
KEYWORDS    .
SOURCE      
  ORGANISM  .
FEATURES             Location/Qualifiers
     misc_feature    1..2785
                     /note="pVS1ori short"
                     /note="Derived using Geneious Prime 2023.1.2 'Annotate
                     from Database' based on nucleotide similarity"
                     /label="pVS1ori short"
     CDS             193..822
                     /note="StaA; similar to IncC2"
                     /codon_start=1
                     /transl_table=11
                     /product="pVS1 partitioning protein"
                     /protein_id="AAD19678.1"
                     /db_xref="GI:4378781"
                     /note="Derived using Geneious Prime 2023.1.2 'Annotate
                     from Database' based on protein similarity"
                     /label="pVS1 partitioning protein CDS"
     CDS             843..1058
                     /note="ORF3; not required for stable maintenance"
                     /codon_start=1
                     /transl_table=11
                     /product="hypothetical protein"
                     /protein_id="AAD19679.1"
                     /db_xref="GI:4378782"
                     /note="Derived using Geneious Prime 2023.1.2 'Annotate
                     from Database' based on protein similarity"
                     /label="hypothetical protein CDS"
     misc_feature    1089..1101
                     /name="KorB box"
                     /note="KorB box"
                     /note="Derived using Geneious Prime 2023.1.2 'Annotate
                     from Database' based on nucleotide similarity"
                     /label="KorB box"
     CDS             1217..2323
                     /note="RepA"
                     /transl_table=11
                     /product="pVS1 replication protein"
                     /protein_id="AAD19680.1"
                     /db_xref="GI:4378783"
                     /note="Derived using Geneious Prime 2023.1.2 'Annotate
                     from Database' based on protein similarity"
                     /label="pVS1 replication protein CDS"
     rep_origin      2389..2583
                     /note="pVS1 origin of replication"
                     /note="Derived using Geneious Prime 2023.1.2 'Annotate
                     from Database' based on nucleotide similarity"
                     /label="pVS1 origin of replication rep origin"
     misc_feature    2389..2396
                     /note="DnaA box"
                     /note="Derived using Geneious Prime 2023.1.2 'Annotate
                     from Database' based on nucleotide similarity"
                     /label="DnaA box"
     repeat_region   2400..2483
                     /note="21 bp repeats"
                     /rpt_type="direct"
                     /note="Derived using Geneious Prime 2023.1.2 'Annotate
                     from Database' based on nucleotide similarity"
                     /label="21 bp repeats repeat region"
     misc_feature    2484..2575
                     /note="AT-rich region"
                     /note="Derived using Geneious Prime 2023.1.2 'Annotate
                     from Database' based on nucleotide similarity"
                     /label="AT-rich region"
     misc_feature    2576..2583
                     /note="DnaA box"
                     /note="Derived using Geneious Prime 2023.1.2 'Annotate
                     from Database' based on nucleotide similarity"
                     /label="DnaA box"
     promoter        2791..2895
                     /gene="bla"
                     /note="AmpR promoter"
                     /note="Derived using Geneious Prime 2023.1.2 'Annotate
                     from Database' based on nucleotide similarity"
                     /label="bla promoter"
     CDS             2896..3690
                     /gene="aphA"
                     /function="kanamycin resistance"
                     /codon_start=1
                     /transl_table=11
                     /product="aminoglycoside 3'-phosphotransferase"
                     /protein_id="ADZ30886.1"
                     /db_xref="GI:325559604"
                     /note="Derived using Geneious Prime 2023.1.2 'Annotate
                     from Database' based on protein similarity"
                     /label="aphA CDS"
     terminator      3691..3838
                     /Note="Beta-lactamase TEM terminator"
                     /note="Derived using Geneious Prime 2023.1.2 'Annotate
                     from Database' based on nucleotide similarity"
                     /label="bla terminator"
     terminator      complement(3840..3878)
                     /name="Tndr"
                     /note="rho independent terminator"
                     /note="Derived using Geneious Prime 2023.1.2 'Annotate
                     from Database' based on nucleotide similarity"
                     /label="Tndr"
     rep_origin      3881..4449
                     /direction="RIGHT"
                     /note="high-copy-number ColE1/pMB1/pBR322/pUC origin of 
                     replication; ori"
                     /note="Derived using Geneious Prime 2023.1.2 'Annotate
                     from Database' based on nucleotide similarity"
                     /label="ori rep origin"
     misc_RNA        3897..4449
                     /name="RNA-II"
                     /note="Derived using Geneious Prime 2023.1.2 'Annotate
                     from Database' based on nucleotide similarity"
                     /label="RNA-II"
     terminator      complement(3898..3931)
                     /name="Tndr"
                     /note="rho independent terminator"
                     /note="Derived using Geneious Prime 2023.1.2 'Annotate
                     from Database' based on nucleotide similarity"
                     /label="Tndr"
     misc_RNA        complement(3900..4007)
                     /name="RNA-I"
                     /note="Derived using Geneious Prime 2023.1.2 'Annotate
                     from Database' based on nucleotide similarity"
                     /label="RNA-I"
     misc_feature    4516..4662
                     /note="LB; left border. Identical to sequence near
                     agrocinopine synthase on Agrobacterium tumefaciens strain
                     1D1460 plasmid pTi1D1460 (CP032929 nucleotides 161,573 -
                     161,719). "
                     /note="Derived using Geneious Prime 2023.1.2 'Annotate
                     from Database' based on nucleotide similarity"
                     /label="LB; left border"
     misc_feature    4585..4609
                     /note="T-DNA left border sequence (Thole et al., (2007)
                     Plant Physiol 145:1211-1219)"
                     /note="Derived using Geneious Prime 2023.1.2 'Annotate
                     from Database' based on nucleotide similarity"
                     /label="misc"
     terminator      complement(4701..5408)
                     /note="OCS terminator"
                     /note="octopine synthase terminator"
                     /note="Derived using Geneious Prime 2023.1.2 'Annotate
                     from Database' based on nucleotide similarity"
                     /label="OCS terminator"
     CDS             complement(5416..5934)
                     /gene="p19"
                     /note="Tombusvirus RNA silencing suppressor 19 kDa
                     protein; similar to CAC01277.1; characterized in PubMed ID
                     18944038"
                     /codon_start=1
                     /transl_table=11
                     /product="RNA silencing suppressor 19 kDa protein"
                     /protein_id="AIN46664.1"
                     /db_xref="GI:684152027"
                     /note="Derived using Geneious Prime 2023.1.2 'Annotate
                     from Database' based on protein similarity"
                     /label="p19 CDS"
     promoter        complement(5939..6319)
                     /note="mas1'-2' mannopine synthase promoter; mas2' drives
                     MCS2 ORF; mas1' truncated by 96 nt; enhancer elements,
                     TATA box, and start codon missing"
                     /note="Derived using Geneious Prime 2023.1.2 'Annotate
                     from Database' based on nucleotide similarity"
                     /label="truncated MAS promoter"
     promoter        6359..7102
                     /note="Double CaMV 35S"
                     /note="Derived using Geneious Prime 2023.1.2 'Annotate
                     from Database' based on nucleotide similarity"
                     /label="2x35S pro (Plant Parts Kit)"
     misc_feature    7135..7189
                     /note="TMV Omega; translational enhancer from the tobacco
                     mosaic virus 5'-leader sequence (Gallie et al., 1988)"
                     /note="Derived using Geneious Prime 2023.1.2 'Annotate
                     from Database' based on nucleotide similarity"
                     /label="TMV Omega (Plant parts kit)"
     sig_peptide     7197..7286
                     /peptide="MGFVLFSQLPSFLLVSTLLLFLVISHSCRA"
                     /note="Derived using Geneious Prime 2023.1.2 'Annotate
                     from Database' based on protein similarity"
                     /label="signal peptide"
     CDS             7197..7286
                     /codon_start=1
                     /transl_table=1
                     /note="Nicotiana tabacum PR1a signal peptide (AA 1 to 30)"
                     /note="Derived using Geneious Prime 2023.1.2 'Annotate
                     from Database' based on protein similarity"
                     /label="NtPR1a SP CDS"
     CDS             join(7287,7477..7484)
                     /label="linker CDS"
     intron          7288..7476
                     /Note="Portable intron (PIV2 aka IV2)"
                     /note="Derived using Geneious Prime 2023.1.2 'Annotate
                     from Database' based on nucleotide similarity"
                     /label="PIV2"
     CDS             <7482..8429
                     /label="SmeRCR3"
     cds             <8043..>8165
                     /label="RCR3 #4"
     terminator      8434..8637
                     /note="CaMV poly(A) signal; cauliflower mosaic virus
                     polyadenylation signal"
                     /note="Plant parts kit"
                     /note="Derived using Geneious Prime 2023.1.2 'Annotate
                     from Database' based on nucleotide similarity"
                     /label="35S terminator"
     misc_feature    complement(8683..8837)
                     /note="RB; Right border. Identical to sequence near
                     D-nopaline dehydrogenase on Agrobacterium tumefaciens
                     strain 1D1460 plasmid pTi1D1460 (CP032929 nucleotides
                     186,435 - 186,589). "
                     /note="Derived using Geneious Prime 2023.1.2 'Annotate
                     from Database' based on nucleotide similarity"
                     /label="RB"
     misc_feature    8701..8725
                     /note="T-DNA right border sequence (Thole et al., (2007)
                     Plant Physiol 145:1211-1219)"
                     /note="Derived using Geneious Prime 2023.1.2 'Annotate
                     from Database' based on nucleotide similarity"
                     /label="misc"
ORIGIN      
        1 cgtgcggctg catgaaatcc tggccggttt gtctgatgcc aagctggcgg cctggccggc
       61 cagcttggcc gctgaagaaa ccgagcgccg ccgtctaaaa aggtgatgtg tatttgagta
      121 aaacagcttg cgtcatgcgg tcgctgcgta tatgatgcga tgagtaaata aacaaatacg
      181 caaggggaac gcatgaaggt tatcgctgta cttaaccaga aaggcgggtc aggcaagacg
      241 accatcgcaa cccatctagc ccgcgccctg caactcgccg gggccgatgt tctgttagtc
      301 gattccgatc cccagggcag tgcccgcgat tgggcggccg tgcgggaaga tcaaccgcta
      361 accgttgtcg gcatcgaccg cccgacgatt gaccgcgacg tgaaggccat cggccggcgc
      421 gacttcgtag tgatcgacgg agcgccccag gcggcggact tggctgtgtc cgcgatcaag
      481 gcagccgact tcgtgctgat tccggtgcag ccaagccctt acgacatatg ggccaccgcc
      541 gacctggtgg agctggttaa gcagcgcatt gaggtcacgg atggaaggct acaagcggcc
      601 tttgtcgtgt cgcgggcgat caaaggcacg cgcatcggcg gtgaggttgc cgaggcgctg
      661 gccgggtacg agctgcccat tcttgagtcc cgtatcacgc agcgcgtgag ctacccaggc
      721 actgccgccg ccggcacaac cgttcttgaa tcagaacccg agggcgacgc tgcccgcgag
      781 gtccaggcgc tggccgctga aattaaatca aaactcattt gagttaatga ggtaaagaga
      841 aaatgagcaa aagcacaaac acgctaagtg ccggccgtcc gagcgcacgc agcagcaagg
      901 ctgcaacgtt ggccagcctg gcagacacgc cagccatgaa gcgggtcaac tttcagttgc
      961 cggcggagga tcacaccaag ctgaagatgt acgcggtacg ccaaggcaag accattaccg
     1021 agctgctatc tgaatacatc gcgcagctac cagagtaaat gagcaaatga ataaatgagt
     1081 agatgaattt tagcggctaa aggaggcggc atggaaaatc aagaacaacc aggcaccgac
     1141 gccgtggaat gccccatgtg tggaggaacg ggcggttggc caggcgtaag cggctgggtt
     1201 gtctgccggc cctgcaatgg cactggaacc cccaagcccg aggaatcggc gtgacggtcg
     1261 caaaccatcc ggcccggtac aaatcggcgc ggcgctgggt gatgacctgg tggagaagtt
     1321 gaaggccgcg caggccgccc agcggcaacg catcgaggca gaagcacgcc ccggtgaatc
     1381 gtggcaagcg gccgctgatc gaatccgcaa agaatcccgg caaccgccgg cagccggtgc
     1441 gccgtcgatt aggaagccgc ccaagggcga cgagcaacca gattttttcg ttccgatgct
     1501 ctatgacgtg ggcacccgcg atagtcgcag catcatggac gtggccgttt tccgtctgtc
     1561 gaagcgtgac cgacgagctg gcgaggtgat ccgctacgag cttccagacg ggcacgtaga
     1621 ggtttccgca gggccggccg gcatggccag tgtgtgggat tacgacctgg tactgatggc
     1681 ggtttcccat ctaaccgaat ccatgaaccg ataccgggaa gggaagggag acaagcccgg
     1741 ccgcgtgttc cgtccacacg ttgcggacgt actcaagttc tgccggcgag ccgatggcgg
     1801 aaagcagaaa gacgacctgg tagaaacctg cattcggtta aacaccacgc acgttgccat
     1861 gcagcgtacg aagaaggcca agaacggccg cctggtgacg gtatccgagg gtgaagcctt
     1921 gattagccgc tacaagatcg taaagagcga aaccgggcgg ccggagtaca tcgagatcga
     1981 gctagctgat tggatgtacc gcgagatcac agaaggcaag aacccggacg tgctgacggt
     2041 tcaccccgat tactttttga tcgatcccgg catcggccgt tttctctacc gcctggcacg
     2101 ccgcgccgca ggcaaggcag aagccagatg gttgttcaag acgatctacg aacgcagtgg
     2161 cagcgccgga gagttcaaga agttctgttt caccgtgcgc aagctgatcg ggtcaaatga
     2221 cctgccggag tacgatttga aggaggaggc ggggcaggct ggcccgatcc tagtcatgcg
     2281 ctaccgcaac ctgatcgagg gcgaagcatc cgccggttcc taatgtacgg agcagatgct
     2341 agggcaaatt gccctagcag gggaaaaagg tcgaaaaagc ttctttcctg tggatagcac
     2401 gtacattggg aacccaaagc cgtacattgg gaaccggaac ccgtacattg ggaacccaaa
     2461 gccgtacatt gggaaccggt cacacatgta agtgactgat ataaaagaga aaaaaggcga
     2521 tttttccgcc taaaactctt taaaacttat taaaactctt aaaacccgcc tggcctgtgc
     2581 ataactgtct ggccagcgca cagccgaaca gctgcaaaaa gcgcctaccc ttcggtcgct
     2641 gcgctcccta cgccccgccg cttcgcgtcg gcctatcgcg gccgctggcc gctcaaaaat
     2701 ggctggccta cggccaggca atctaccagg gcgcggacaa gccgcgccgt cgccactcga
     2761 ccgccggcgc ccacatcaag gctccgagtg cgcggaaccc ctatttgttt atttttctaa
     2821 atacattcaa atatgtatcc gctcatgaga caataaccct gataaatgct tcaataatat
     2881 tgaaaaagga agagtatggc taaaatgaga atatcaccgg aattgaaaaa actgatcgaa
     2941 aaataccgct gcgtaaaaga tacggaagga atgtctcctg ctaaggtata taagctggtg
     3001 ggagaaaatg aaaacctata tttaaaaatg acggacagcc ggtataaagg gaccacctat
     3061 gatgtggaac gggaaaagga catgatgcta tggctggaag gaaagctgcc tgttccaaag
     3121 gtcctgcact ttgaacggca tgatggctgg agcaatctgc tcatgagtga ggccgatggc
     3181 gtcctttgct cggaagagta tgaagatgaa caaagccctg aaaagattat cgagctgtat
     3241 gcggagtgca tcaggctctt tcactccatc gacatatcgg attgtcccta tacgaatagc
     3301 ttagacagcc gcttagccga attggattac ttactgaata acgatctggc cgatgtggat
     3361 tgcgaaaact gggaagagga cactccattt aaagatccgc gcgagctgta tgatttttta
     3421 aagacggaaa agcccgaaga ggaacttgtc ttttcccacg gcgacctggg agacagcaac
     3481 atctttgtga aagatggcaa agtaagtggc tttattgatc ttgggagaag cggcagggcg
     3541 gacaagtggt atgacattgc cttctgcgtc cggtcgctca gggaggatat cggggaagaa
     3601 cagtatgtcg agctattttt tgacttactg gggatcaagc ctgattggga gaaaataaaa
     3661 tattatattt tactggatga attgttttag ctgtcagacc aagtttactc atatatactt
     3721 tagattgatt taaaacttca tttttaattt aaaaggatct aggtgaagat cctttttgat
     3781 aatctcatga ccaaaatccc ttaacgtgag ttttcgttcc actgagcgtc agaccccgta
     3841 gaaaagatca aaggatcttc ttgagatcct ttttttctgc gcgtaatctg ctgcttgcaa
     3901 acaaaaaaac caccgctacc agcggtggtt tgtttgccgg atcaagagct accaactctt
     3961 tttccgaagg taactggctt cagcagagcg cagataccaa atactgttct tctagtgtag
     4021 ccgtagttag gccaccactt caagaactct gtagcaccgc ctacatacct cgctctgcta
     4081 atcctgttac cagtggctgc tgccagtggc gataagtcgt gtcttaccgg gttggactca
     4141 agacgatagt taccggataa ggcgcagcgg tcgggctgaa cggggggttc gtgcacacag
     4201 cccagcttgg agcgaacgac ctacaccgaa ctgagatacc tacagcgtga gctatgagaa
     4261 agcgccacgc ttcccgaagg gagaaaggcg gacaggtatc cggtaagcgg cagggtcgga
     4321 acaggagagc gcacgaggga gcttccaggg ggaaacgcct ggtatcttta tagtcctgtc
     4381 gggtttcgcc acctctgact tgagcgtcga tttttgtgat gctcgtcagg ggggcggagc
     4441 ctatggaaaa acgccagcaa cgcggccttt ttacggttcc tgctcggatc tgttggaccg
     4501 gacagtagtc atggttgatg ggctgcctgt atcgagtggt gattttgtgc cgagctgccg
     4561 gtcggggagc tgttggctgg ctggtggcag gatatattgt ggtgtaaaca aattgacgct
     4621 tagacaactt aataacacat tgcggacgtt tttaatgtac tggggttgaa cactctgtgc
     4681 cgaattcgga tccagcggtc ctgctgagcc tcgacatgtt gtcgcaaaat tcgccctgga
     4741 cccgcccaac gatttgtcgt cactgtcaag gtttgacctg cacttcattt ggggcccaca
     4801 tacaccaaaa aaatgctgca taattctcgg ggcagcaagt cggttacccg gccgccgtgc
     4861 tggaccgggt tgaatggtgc ccgtaacttt cggtagagcg gacggccaat actcaacttc
     4921 aaggaatctc acccatgcgc gccggcgggg aaccggagtt cccttcagtg agcgttatta
     4981 gttcgccgct cggtgtgtcg tagatactag cccctggggc acttttgaaa tttgaataag
     5041 atttatgtaa tcagtctttt aggtttgacc ggttctgccg ctttttttaa aattggattt
     5101 gtaataataa aacgcaattg tttgttattg tggcgctcta tcatagatgt cgctataaac
     5161 ctattcagca caatatattg ttttcatttt aatattgtac atataagtag tagggtacaa
     5221 tcagtaaatt gaacggagaa tattattcat aaaaatacga tagtaacggg tgatatattc
     5281 attagaatga accgaaaccg gcggtaagga tctgagctac acatgctcag gttttttaca
     5341 acgtgcacaa cagaattgaa agcaaatatc atgcgatcat aggcttctcg catatctcat
     5401 taaagcagga caagcttact cgctttcttt ttcgaaagtt tgagtacctt cagggcatcc
     5461 tcttgataca ttactttcca cttcgattgg ggcaagctgt agcagttctt gcttagaccg
     5521 aattgccatc tcacagagat gctgaagagt tcgcgaccct ccagaaacgg tgatactaac
     5581 tcctcgaaac cgaatactat aggtacatcc gatctggtcg aaaccgaaaa atcgagatgc
     5641 tgcatagtta accgaatctc ccgtccaaga tccaaggact ctgtgcagtg aagcttccgt
     5701 cctgtcgtat ctgagatatc tcttaaatac aactttcccg aaaccccagc tttccttgaa
     5761 accaagggga ttatcttgat tcgaattcgt ctcatcgtta tgtagccgcc actcagtcca
     5821 actcggactt tcgtcaggaa gtttgaaggg agaagtggta cctcctgatc ctccatccca
     5881 acgttcactg ttagcttgtt ccctagcgtc gtttccttgt atagctcgtt ccatcattcg
     5941 atttggtgta tcgagattgg ttatgaaatt cagatgctag tgtaatgtat tggtaatttg
     6001 ggaagatata ataggaagca aggctattta tccatttctg aaaaggcgaa atggcgtcac
     6061 cgcgagcgtc acgcgcattc cgttcttgct gtaaagcgtt gtttggtaca cttttgacta
     6121 gcgaggcttg gcgtgtcagc gtatctattc aaaagtcgtt aatggctgcg gatcaagaaa
     6181 aagttggaat agaaacagaa tacccgcgaa attcaggccc ggttgccatg tcctacacgc
     6241 cgaaataaac gaccaaatta gtagaaaaat aaaaactgac taggatactt acgtcacgtc
     6301 ttgcgcactg atttgaaaaa tctcaatata aactccgcaa gaattcaagc ttggaggtca
     6361 acatggtgga gcacgacact ctggtctact ccaaaaatgt caaagataca gtctcagaag
     6421 atcaaagggc tattgagact tttcaacaaa ggataatttc gggaaacctc ctcggattcc
     6481 attgcccagc tatctgtcac ttcatcgaaa ggacagtaga aaaggaaggt ggctcctaca
     6541 aatgccatca ttgcgataaa ggaaaggcta tcattcaaga tctctctgcc gacagtggtc
     6601 ccaaagatgg acccccaccc acgaggagca tcgtggaaaa agaagaggtt ccaaccacgt
     6661 ctacaaagca agtggattga tgtgataaca tggtggagca cgacactctg gtctactcca
     6721 aaaatgtcaa agatacagtc tcagaagatc aaagggctat tgagactttt caacaaagga
     6781 taatttcggg aaacctcctc ggattccatt gcccagctat ctgtcacttc atcgaaagga
     6841 cagtagaaaa ggaaggtggc tcctacaaat gccatcattg cgataaagga aaggctatca
     6901 ttcaagatct ctctgccgac agtggtccca aagatggacc cccacccacg aggagcatcg
     6961 tggaaaaaga agaggttcca accacgtcta caaagcaagt ggattgatgt gacatctcca
     7021 ctgacgtaag ggatgacgca caatcccact atccttcgca agacccttcc tctatataag
     7081 gaagttcatt tcatttggag aggacacgct cgagtataag agctcatttt tacaacaatt
     7141 accaacaaca acaaacaaca aacaacatta caattacatt tacaattatc gatacaatgg
     7201 gatttgttct cttttcacaa ttgccttcat ttcttcttgt ctctacactt ctcttattcc
     7261 tagtaatatc ccactcttgc cgtgcaggta agtttctgct tctacctttg atatatatat
     7321 aataattatc attaattagt agtaatataa tatttcaaat atttttttca aaataaaaga
     7381 atgtagtata tagcaattgc ttttctgtag tttataagtg tgtatatttt aatttataac
     7441 ttttctaata tatgaccaaa atttgttgat gtgcaggagg tcggagtgag ccaaaacttt
     7501 ccatgtctga gagacacgac cagtggatga cgcgtcatgg acgtgtttac aaggatgaag
     7561 tagaaaaagg aaaacgattc atgattttca gagaaaacat gaaattcatt gagtcgatca
     7621 acaaggcagg gaatctttct tacaagttag gcatcaatga atttgccgat tttacttcag
     7681 aagagttttt tgctaagttt actggattaa acgtgccttc atatccgtca ccttctccaa
     7741 tgtcatcgac ggaatttaac attgatgata taagtgatga tgacatgcag tcgaatttgg
     7801 actggagaga taatggagct gtcactggag tgaagaatca aggtcaatgt ggatgttgct
     7861 gggcgttttc tgcagttgga gcactagaag gagcgtacaa aattgcgaca ggacaatcag
     7921 ttgaactctc tgaacaacaa cttctcgatt gcaccacaaa caacatgggc tgtaacggag
     7981 gttggatgac caatgccttt gacctcatca tacaaaatgg cggaatttca aaggaatcag
     8041 actatgaata cctaggtgaa cagtacacat gcagaagccg agagaaaaca gcagcagtgc
     8101 aaataagtag ttataaagtc gtgcctgaag gtgaaacatc actattacaa gccgtaacta
     8161 aacagccagt gtcgattgga attgctacta gccaagagtt tcagttttac gctggaggga
     8221 cttatcaagg aagttgtgga gatcaaatta atcatgctgt tacggctata ggatatggaa
     8281 ctgatgggca gggccagaaa tattggttgt tgaagaattc atggggaaca acttggggtg
     8341 aaaatggatt tatgaaaatt ataagagata ctggcaatcc tggaggccat tgtgacatca
     8401 ccaagttgtc gtcttatcca atcatatgag cttctctagc tagagtcgat cgacaagctc
     8461 gagtttctcc ataataatgt gtgagtagtt cccagataag ggaattaggg ttcctatagg
     8521 gtttcgctca tgtgttgagc atataagaaa cccttagtat gtatttgtat ttgtaaaata
     8581 cttctatcaa taaaatttct aattcctaaa accaaaatcc agtactaaaa tccagatcgc
     8641 tactagagga tgcacatgtg accgagggac acgaagtgat ccgtttaaac tatcagtgtt
     8701 tgacaggata tattggcggg taaacctaag agaaaagagc gtttattaga ataatcggat
     8761 atttaaaagg gcgtgaaaag gtttatccgt tcgtccattt gtatgtgcat gccaaccaca
     8821 gggttcccct cgggagtcag c
//
