# Supplementary material for: Bioengineering secreted proteases converts divergent Rcr3 orthologs and paralogs into extracellular immune co-receptors
Source: bioRxiv preprint, doi:10.1101/2024.02.14.580413, version 2 (2024-05-23)
Supplement: Dataset S2 [file 580413_file07.zip › S2_Dataset/pJK419-19.gb]

LOCUS       pJK419-19               8841 bp    DNA     circular UNA 29-JAN-2024
DEFINITION  pL2M-P19//2x35S::NtPR1a-SmRcr3ΔSP^D244P.
ACCESSION   urn.local...2czu-ecqffzh
VERSION     urn.local...2czu-ecqffzh
KEYWORDS    .
SOURCE      
  ORGANISM  .
FEATURES             Location/Qualifiers
     misc_feature    1..2785
                     /note="pVS1ori short"
                     /note="Derived using Geneious Prime 2023.1.2 'Annotate
                     from Database' based on nucleotide similarity"
                     /label="pVS1ori short"
     CDS             193..822
                     /note="StaA; similar to IncC2"
                     /codon_start=1
                     /transl_table=11
                     /product="pVS1 partitioning protein"
                     /protein_id="AAD19678.1"
                     /db_xref="GI:4378781"
                     /note="Derived using Geneious Prime 2023.1.2 'Annotate
                     from Database' based on protein similarity"
                     /label="pVS1 partitioning protein CDS"
     CDS             843..1058
                     /note="ORF3; not required for stable maintenance"
                     /codon_start=1
                     /transl_table=11
                     /product="hypothetical protein"
                     /protein_id="AAD19679.1"
                     /db_xref="GI:4378782"
                     /note="Derived using Geneious Prime 2023.1.2 'Annotate
                     from Database' based on protein similarity"
                     /label="hypothetical protein CDS"
     misc_feature    1089..1101
                     /name="KorB box"
                     /note="KorB box"
                     /note="Derived using Geneious Prime 2023.1.2 'Annotate
                     from Database' based on nucleotide similarity"
                     /label="KorB box"
     CDS             1217..2323
                     /note="RepA"
                     /transl_table=11
                     /product="pVS1 replication protein"
                     /protein_id="AAD19680.1"
                     /db_xref="GI:4378783"
                     /note="Derived using Geneious Prime 2023.1.2 'Annotate
                     from Database' based on protein similarity"
                     /label="pVS1 replication protein CDS"
     rep_origin      2389..2583
                     /note="pVS1 origin of replication"
                     /note="Derived using Geneious Prime 2023.1.2 'Annotate
                     from Database' based on nucleotide similarity"
                     /label="pVS1 origin of replication rep origin"
     misc_feature    2389..2396
                     /note="DnaA box"
                     /note="Derived using Geneious Prime 2023.1.2 'Annotate
                     from Database' based on nucleotide similarity"
                     /label="DnaA box"
     repeat_region   2400..2483
                     /note="21 bp repeats"
                     /rpt_type="direct"
                     /note="Derived using Geneious Prime 2023.1.2 'Annotate
                     from Database' based on nucleotide similarity"
                     /label="21 bp repeats repeat region"
     misc_feature    2484..2575
                     /note="AT-rich region"
                     /note="Derived using Geneious Prime 2023.1.2 'Annotate
                     from Database' based on nucleotide similarity"
                     /label="AT-rich region"
     misc_feature    2576..2583
                     /note="DnaA box"
                     /note="Derived using Geneious Prime 2023.1.2 'Annotate
                     from Database' based on nucleotide similarity"
                     /label="DnaA box"
     promoter        2791..2895
                     /gene="bla"
                     /note="AmpR promoter"
                     /note="Derived using Geneious Prime 2023.1.2 'Annotate
                     from Database' based on nucleotide similarity"
                     /label="bla promoter"
     CDS             2896..3690
                     /gene="aphA"
                     /function="kanamycin resistance"
                     /codon_start=1
                     /transl_table=11
                     /product="aminoglycoside 3'-phosphotransferase"
                     /protein_id="ADZ30886.1"
                     /db_xref="GI:325559604"
                     /note="Derived using Geneious Prime 2023.1.2 'Annotate
                     from Database' based on protein similarity"
                     /label="aphA CDS"
     terminator      3691..3838
                     /Note="Beta-lactamase TEM terminator"
                     /note="Derived using Geneious Prime 2023.1.2 'Annotate
                     from Database' based on nucleotide similarity"
                     /label="bla terminator"
     terminator      complement(3840..3878)
                     /name="Tndr"
                     /note="rho independent terminator"
                     /note="Derived using Geneious Prime 2023.1.2 'Annotate
                     from Database' based on nucleotide similarity"
                     /label="Tndr"
     rep_origin      3881..4449
                     /direction="RIGHT"
                     /note="high-copy-number ColE1/pMB1/pBR322/pUC origin of 
                     replication; ori"
                     /note="Derived using Geneious Prime 2023.1.2 'Annotate
                     from Database' based on nucleotide similarity"
                     /label="ori rep origin"
     misc_RNA        3897..4449
                     /name="RNA-II"
                     /note="Derived using Geneious Prime 2023.1.2 'Annotate
                     from Database' based on nucleotide similarity"
                     /label="RNA-II"
     terminator      complement(3898..3931)
                     /name="Tndr"
                     /note="rho independent terminator"
                     /note="Derived using Geneious Prime 2023.1.2 'Annotate
                     from Database' based on nucleotide similarity"
                     /label="Tndr"
     misc_RNA        complement(3900..4007)
                     /name="RNA-I"
                     /note="Derived using Geneious Prime 2023.1.2 'Annotate
                     from Database' based on nucleotide similarity"
                     /label="RNA-I"
     misc_feature    4516..4662
                     /note="LB; left border. Identical to sequence near
                     agrocinopine synthase on Agrobacterium tumefaciens strain
                     1D1460 plasmid pTi1D1460 (CP032929 nucleotides 161,573 -
                     161,719). "
                     /note="Derived using Geneious Prime 2023.1.2 'Annotate
                     from Database' based on nucleotide similarity"
                     /label="LB; left border"
     misc_feature    4585..4609
                     /note="T-DNA left border sequence (Thole et al., (2007)
                     Plant Physiol 145:1211-1219)"
                     /note="Derived using Geneious Prime 2023.1.2 'Annotate
                     from Database' based on nucleotide similarity"
                     /label="misc"
     terminator      complement(4701..5408)
                     /note="OCS terminator"
                     /note="octopine synthase terminator"
                     /note="Derived using Geneious Prime 2023.1.2 'Annotate
                     from Database' based on nucleotide similarity"
                     /label="OCS terminator"
     CDS             complement(5416..5934)
                     /gene="p19"
                     /note="Tombusvirus RNA silencing suppressor 19 kDa
                     protein; similar to CAC01277.1; characterized in PubMed ID
                     18944038"
                     /codon_start=1
                     /transl_table=11
                     /product="RNA silencing suppressor 19 kDa protein"
                     /protein_id="AIN46664.1"
                     /db_xref="GI:684152027"
                     /note="Derived using Geneious Prime 2023.1.2 'Annotate
                     from Database' based on protein similarity"
                     /label="p19 CDS"
     promoter        complement(5939..6319)
                     /note="mas1'-2' mannopine synthase promoter; mas2' drives
                     MCS2 ORF; mas1' truncated by 96 nt; enhancer elements,
                     TATA box, and start codon missing"
                     /note="Derived using Geneious Prime 2023.1.2 'Annotate
                     from Database' based on nucleotide similarity"
                     /label="truncated MAS promoter"
     promoter        6359..7102
                     /note="Double CaMV 35S"
                     /note="Derived using Geneious Prime 2023.1.2 'Annotate
                     from Database' based on nucleotide similarity"
                     /label="2x35S pro (Plant Parts Kit)"
     misc_feature    7135..7189
                     /note="TMV Omega; translational enhancer from the tobacco
                     mosaic virus 5'-leader sequence (Gallie et al., 1988)"
                     /note="Derived using Geneious Prime 2023.1.2 'Annotate
                     from Database' based on nucleotide similarity"
                     /label="TMV Omega (Plant parts kit)"
     sig_peptide     7197..7286
                     /peptide="MGFVLFSQLPSFLLVSTLLLFLVISHSCRA"
                     /note="Derived using Geneious Prime 2023.1.2 'Annotate
                     from Database' based on protein similarity"
                     /label="signal peptide"
     CDS             7197..7286
                     /codon_start=1
                     /transl_table=1
                     /note="Nicotiana tabacum PR1a signal peptide (AA 1 to 30)"
                     /note="Derived using Geneious Prime 2023.1.2 'Annotate
                     from Database' based on protein similarity"
                     /label="NtPR1a SP CDS"
     CDS             join(7287,7477..7484)
                     /label="linker CDS"
     intron          7288..7476
                     /Note="Portable intron (PIV2 aka IV2)"
                     /note="Derived using Geneious Prime 2023.1.2 'Annotate
                     from Database' based on nucleotide similarity"
                     /label="PIV2"
     CDS             <7482..8429
                     /label="SmeRCR3"
     mutation        8124..8126
                     /created_by="Jiorgos Kourelis"
                     /modified_by="Jiorgos Kourelis"
                     /label="D244"
     terminator      8434..8637
                     /note="CaMV poly(A) signal; cauliflower mosaic virus
                     polyadenylation signal"
                     /note="Plant parts kit"
                     /note="Derived using Geneious Prime 2023.1.2 'Annotate
                     from Database' based on nucleotide similarity"
                     /label="35S terminator"
     misc_feature    complement(8683..8837)
                     /note="RB; Right border. Identical to sequence near
                     D-nopaline dehydrogenase on Agrobacterium tumefaciens
                     strain 1D1460 plasmid pTi1D1460 (CP032929 nucleotides
                     186,435 - 186,589). "
                     /note="Derived using Geneious Prime 2023.1.2 'Annotate
                     from Database' based on nucleotide similarity"
                     /label="RB"
     misc_feature    8701..8725
                     /note="T-DNA right border sequence (Thole et al., (2007)
                     Plant Physiol 145:1211-1219)"
                     /note="Derived using Geneious Prime 2023.1.2 'Annotate
                     from Database' based on nucleotide similarity"
                     /label="misc"
ORIGIN      
        1 cgtgcggctg catgaaatcc tggccggttt gtctgatgcc aagctggcgg cctggccggc
       61 cagcttggcc gctgaagaaa ccgagcgccg ccgtctaaaa aggtgatgtg tatttgagta
      121 aaacagcttg cgtcatgcgg tcgctgcgta tatgatgcga tgagtaaata aacaaatacg
      181 caaggggaac gcatgaaggt tatcgctgta cttaaccaga aaggcgggtc aggcaagacg
      241 accatcgcaa cccatctagc ccgcgccctg caactcgccg gggccgatgt tctgttagtc
      301 gattccgatc cccagggcag tgcccgcgat tgggcggccg tgcgggaaga tcaaccgcta
      361 accgttgtcg gcatcgaccg cccgacgatt gaccgcgacg tgaaggccat cggccggcgc
      421 gacttcgtag tgatcgacgg agcgccccag gcggcggact tggctgtgtc cgcgatcaag
      481 gcagccgact tcgtgctgat tccggtgcag ccaagccctt acgacatatg ggccaccgcc
      541 gacctggtgg agctggttaa gcagcgcatt gaggtcacgg atggaaggct acaagcggcc
      601 tttgtcgtgt cgcgggcgat caaaggcacg cgcatcggcg gtgaggttgc cgaggcgctg
      661 gccgggtacg agctgcccat tcttgagtcc cgtatcacgc agcgcgtgag ctacccaggc
      721 actgccgccg ccggcacaac cgttcttgaa tcagaacccg agggcgacgc tgcccgcgag
      781 gtccaggcgc tggccgctga aattaaatca aaactcattt gagttaatga ggtaaagaga
      841 aaatgagcaa aagcacaaac acgctaagtg ccggccgtcc gagcgcacgc agcagcaagg
      901 ctgcaacgtt ggccagcctg gcagacacgc cagccatgaa gcgggtcaac tttcagttgc
      961 cggcggagga tcacaccaag ctgaagatgt acgcggtacg ccaaggcaag accattaccg
     1021 agctgctatc tgaatacatc gcgcagctac cagagtaaat gagcaaatga ataaatgagt
     1081 agatgaattt tagcggctaa aggaggcggc atggaaaatc aagaacaacc aggcaccgac
     1141 gccgtggaat gccccatgtg tggaggaacg ggcggttggc caggcgtaag cggctgggtt
     1201 gtctgccggc cctgcaatgg cactggaacc cccaagcccg aggaatcggc gtgacggtcg
     1261 caaaccatcc ggcccggtac aaatcggcgc ggcgctgggt gatgacctgg tggagaagtt
     1321 gaaggccgcg caggccgccc agcggcaacg catcgaggca gaagcacgcc ccggtgaatc
     1381 gtggcaagcg gccgctgatc gaatccgcaa agaatcccgg caaccgccgg cagccggtgc
     1441 gccgtcgatt aggaagccgc ccaagggcga cgagcaacca gattttttcg ttccgatgct
     1501 ctatgacgtg ggcacccgcg atagtcgcag catcatggac gtggccgttt tccgtctgtc
     1561 gaagcgtgac cgacgagctg gcgaggtgat ccgctacgag cttccagacg ggcacgtaga
     1621 ggtttccgca gggccggccg gcatggccag tgtgtgggat tacgacctgg tactgatggc
     1681 ggtttcccat ctaaccgaat ccatgaaccg ataccgggaa gggaagggag acaagcccgg
     1741 ccgcgtgttc cgtccacacg ttgcggacgt actcaagttc tgccggcgag ccgatggcgg
     1801 aaagcagaaa gacgacctgg tagaaacctg cattcggtta aacaccacgc acgttgccat
     1861 gcagcgtacg aagaaggcca agaacggccg cctggtgacg gtatccgagg gtgaagcctt
     1921 gattagccgc tacaagatcg taaagagcga aaccgggcgg ccggagtaca tcgagatcga
     1981 gctagctgat tggatgtacc gcgagatcac agaaggcaag aacccggacg tgctgacggt
     2041 tcaccccgat tactttttga tcgatcccgg catcggccgt tttctctacc gcctggcacg
     2101 ccgcgccgca ggcaaggcag aagccagatg gttgttcaag acgatctacg aacgcagtgg
     2161 cagcgccgga gagttcaaga agttctgttt caccgtgcgc aagctgatcg ggtcaaatga
     2221 cctgccggag tacgatttga aggaggaggc ggggcaggct ggcccgatcc tagtcatgcg
     2281 ctaccgcaac ctgatcgagg gcgaagcatc cgccggttcc taatgtacgg agcagatgct
     2341 agggcaaatt gccctagcag gggaaaaagg tcgaaaaagc ttctttcctg tggatagcac
     2401 gtacattggg aacccaaagc cgtacattgg gaaccggaac ccgtacattg ggaacccaaa
     2461 gccgtacatt gggaaccggt cacacatgta agtgactgat ataaaagaga aaaaaggcga
     2521 tttttccgcc taaaactctt taaaacttat taaaactctt aaaacccgcc tggcctgtgc
     2581 ataactgtct ggccagcgca cagccgaaca gctgcaaaaa gcgcctaccc ttcggtcgct
     2641 gcgctcccta cgccccgccg cttcgcgtcg gcctatcgcg gccgctggcc gctcaaaaat
     2701 ggctggccta cggccaggca atctaccagg gcgcggacaa gccgcgccgt cgccactcga
     2761 ccgccggcgc ccacatcaag gctccgagtg cgcggaaccc ctatttgttt atttttctaa
     2821 atacattcaa atatgtatcc gctcatgaga caataaccct gataaatgct tcaataatat
     2881 tgaaaaagga agagtatggc taaaatgaga atatcaccgg aattgaaaaa actgatcgaa
     2941 aaataccgct gcgtaaaaga tacggaagga atgtctcctg ctaaggtata taagctggtg
     3001 ggagaaaatg aaaacctata tttaaaaatg acggacagcc ggtataaagg gaccacctat
     3061 gatgtggaac gggaaaagga catgatgcta tggctggaag gaaagctgcc tgttccaaag
     3121 gtcctgcact ttgaacggca tgatggctgg agcaatctgc tcatgagtga ggccgatggc
     3181 gtcctttgct cggaagagta tgaagatgaa caaagccctg aaaagattat cgagctgtat
     3241 gcggagtgca tcaggctctt tcactccatc gacatatcgg attgtcccta tacgaatagc
     3301 ttagacagcc gcttagccga attggattac ttactgaata acgatctggc cgatgtggat
     3361 tgcgaaaact gggaagagga cactccattt aaagatccgc gcgagctgta tgatttttta
     3421 aagacggaaa agcccgaaga ggaacttgtc ttttcccacg gcgacctggg agacagcaac
     3481 atctttgtga aagatggcaa agtaagtggc tttattgatc ttgggagaag cggcagggcg
     3541 gacaagtggt atgacattgc cttctgcgtc cggtcgctca gggaggatat cggggaagaa
     3601 cagtatgtcg agctattttt tgacttactg gggatcaagc ctgattggga gaaaataaaa
     3661 tattatattt tactggatga attgttttag ctgtcagacc aagtttactc atatatactt
     3721 tagattgatt taaaacttca tttttaattt aaaaggatct aggtgaagat cctttttgat
     3781 aatctcatga ccaaaatccc ttaacgtgag ttttcgttcc actgagcgtc agaccccgta
     3841 gaaaagatca aaggatcttc ttgagatcct ttttttctgc gcgtaatctg ctgcttgcaa
     3901 acaaaaaaac caccgctacc agcggtggtt tgtttgccgg atcaagagct accaactctt
     3961 tttccgaagg taactggctt cagcagagcg cagataccaa atactgttct tctagtgtag
     4021 ccgtagttag gccaccactt caagaactct gtagcaccgc ctacatacct cgctctgcta
     4081 atcctgttac cagtggctgc tgccagtggc gataagtcgt gtcttaccgg gttggactca
     4141 agacgatagt taccggataa ggcgcagcgg tcgggctgaa cggggggttc gtgcacacag
     4201 cccagcttgg agcgaacgac ctacaccgaa ctgagatacc tacagcgtga gctatgagaa
     4261 agcgccacgc ttcccgaagg gagaaaggcg gacaggtatc cggtaagcgg cagggtcgga
     4321 acaggagagc gcacgaggga gcttccaggg ggaaacgcct ggtatcttta tagtcctgtc
     4381 gggtttcgcc acctctgact tgagcgtcga tttttgtgat gctcgtcagg ggggcggagc
     4441 ctatggaaaa acgccagcaa cgcggccttt ttacggttcc tgctcggatc tgttggaccg
     4501 gacagtagtc atggttgatg ggctgcctgt atcgagtggt gattttgtgc cgagctgccg
     4561 gtcggggagc tgttggctgg ctggtggcag gatatattgt ggtgtaaaca aattgacgct
     4621 tagacaactt aataacacat tgcggacgtt tttaatgtac tggggttgaa cactctgtgc
     4681 cgaattcgga tccagcggtc ctgctgagcc tcgacatgtt gtcgcaaaat tcgccctgga
     4741 cccgcccaac gatttgtcgt cactgtcaag gtttgacctg cacttcattt ggggcccaca
     4801 tacaccaaaa aaatgctgca taattctcgg ggcagcaagt cggttacccg gccgccgtgc
     4861 tggaccgggt tgaatggtgc ccgtaacttt cggtagagcg gacggccaat actcaacttc
     4921 aaggaatctc acccatgcgc gccggcgggg aaccggagtt cccttcagtg agcgttatta
     4981 gttcgccgct cggtgtgtcg tagatactag cccctggggc acttttgaaa tttgaataag
     5041 atttatgtaa tcagtctttt aggtttgacc ggttctgccg ctttttttaa aattggattt
     5101 gtaataataa aacgcaattg tttgttattg tggcgctcta tcatagatgt cgctataaac
     5161 ctattcagca caatatattg ttttcatttt aatattgtac atataagtag tagggtacaa
     5221 tcagtaaatt gaacggagaa tattattcat aaaaatacga tagtaacggg tgatatattc
     5281 attagaatga accgaaaccg gcggtaagga tctgagctac acatgctcag gttttttaca
     5341 acgtgcacaa cagaattgaa agcaaatatc atgcgatcat aggcttctcg catatctcat
     5401 taaagcagga caagcttact cgctttcttt ttcgaaagtt tgagtacctt cagggcatcc
     5461 tcttgataca ttactttcca cttcgattgg ggcaagctgt agcagttctt gcttagaccg
     5521 aattgccatc tcacagagat gctgaagagt tcgcgaccct ccagaaacgg tgatactaac
     5581 tcctcgaaac cgaatactat aggtacatcc gatctggtcg aaaccgaaaa atcgagatgc
     5641 tgcatagtta accgaatctc ccgtccaaga tccaaggact ctgtgcagtg aagcttccgt
     5701 cctgtcgtat ctgagatatc tcttaaatac aactttcccg aaaccccagc tttccttgaa
     5761 accaagggga ttatcttgat tcgaattcgt ctcatcgtta tgtagccgcc actcagtcca
     5821 actcggactt tcgtcaggaa gtttgaaggg agaagtggta cctcctgatc ctccatccca
     5881 acgttcactg ttagcttgtt ccctagcgtc gtttccttgt atagctcgtt ccatcattcg
     5941 atttggtgta tcgagattgg ttatgaaatt cagatgctag tgtaatgtat tggtaatttg
     6001 ggaagatata ataggaagca aggctattta tccatttctg aaaaggcgaa atggcgtcac
     6061 cgcgagcgtc acgcgcattc cgttcttgct gtaaagcgtt gtttggtaca cttttgacta
     6121 gcgaggcttg gcgtgtcagc gtatctattc aaaagtcgtt aatggctgcg gatcaagaaa
     6181 aagttggaat agaaacagaa tacccgcgaa attcaggccc ggttgccatg tcctacacgc
     6241 cgaaataaac gaccaaatta gtagaaaaat aaaaactgac taggatactt acgtcacgtc
     6301 ttgcgcactg atttgaaaaa tctcaatata aactccgcaa gaattcaagc ttggaggtca
     6361 acatggtgga gcacgacact ctggtctact ccaaaaatgt caaagataca gtctcagaag
     6421 atcaaagggc tattgagact tttcaacaaa ggataatttc gggaaacctc ctcggattcc
     6481 attgcccagc tatctgtcac ttcatcgaaa ggacagtaga aaaggaaggt ggctcctaca
     6541 aatgccatca ttgcgataaa ggaaaggcta tcattcaaga tctctctgcc gacagtggtc
     6601 ccaaagatgg acccccaccc acgaggagca tcgtggaaaa agaagaggtt ccaaccacgt
     6661 ctacaaagca agtggattga tgtgataaca tggtggagca cgacactctg gtctactcca
     6721 aaaatgtcaa agatacagtc tcagaagatc aaagggctat tgagactttt caacaaagga
     6781 taatttcggg aaacctcctc ggattccatt gcccagctat ctgtcacttc atcgaaagga
     6841 cagtagaaaa ggaaggtggc tcctacaaat gccatcattg cgataaagga aaggctatca
     6901 ttcaagatct ctctgccgac agtggtccca aagatggacc cccacccacg aggagcatcg
     6961 tggaaaaaga agaggttcca accacgtcta caaagcaagt ggattgatgt gacatctcca
     7021 ctgacgtaag ggatgacgca caatcccact atccttcgca agacccttcc tctatataag
     7081 gaagttcatt tcatttggag aggacacgct cgagtataag agctcatttt tacaacaatt
     7141 accaacaaca acaaacaaca aacaacatta caattacatt tacaattatc gatacaatgg
     7201 gatttgttct cttttcacaa ttgccttcat ttcttcttgt ctctacactt ctcttattcc
     7261 tagtaatatc ccactcttgc cgtgcaggta agtttctgct tctacctttg atatatatat
     7321 aataattatc attaattagt agtaatataa tatttcaaat atttttttca aaataaaaga
     7381 atgtagtata tagcaattgc ttttctgtag tttataagtg tgtatatttt aatttataac
     7441 ttttctaata tatgaccaaa atttgttgat gtgcaggagg tcggagtgag ccaaaacttt
     7501 ccatgtctga gagacacgac cagtggatga cgcgtcatgg acgtgtttac aaggatgaag
     7561 tagaaaaagg aaaacgattc atgattttca gagaaaacat gaaattcatt gagtcgatca
     7621 acaaggcagg gaatctttct tacaagttag gcatcaatga atttgccgat tttacttcag
     7681 aagagttttt tgctaagttt actggattaa acgtgccttc atatccgtca ccttctccaa
     7741 tgtcatcgac ggaatttaac attgatgata taagtgatga tgacatgcag tcgaatttgg
     7801 actggagaga taatggagct gtcactggag tgaagaatca aggtcaatgt ggatgttgct
     7861 gggcgttttc tgcagttgga gcactagaag gagcgtacaa aattgcgaca ggacaatcag
     7921 ttgaactctc tgaacaacaa cttctcgatt gcaccacaaa caacatgggc tgtaacggag
     7981 gttggatgac caatgccttt gacctcatca tacaaaatgg cggaatttca aaggaatcag
     8041 attatccata caatgggcaa caatacacat gcagaagcca agaggtgagt ccagcagtgc
     8101 aaataaggag ttatcaagtc gtgccagaaa gtgaaacagc attattacaa gccgtaacca
     8161 aacaaccagt gtcgattgga attgctacta gccaagagtt tcagttttac gctggaggga
     8221 cttatcaagg aagttgtgga gatcaaatta atcatgctgt tacggctata ggatatggaa
     8281 ctgatgggca gggccagaaa tattggttgt tgaagaattc atggggaaca acttggggtg
     8341 aaaatggatt tatgaaaatt ataagagata ctggcaatcc tggaggccat tgtgacatca
     8401 ccaagttgtc gtcttatcca atcatatgag cttctctagc tagagtcgat cgacaagctc
     8461 gagtttctcc ataataatgt gtgagtagtt cccagataag ggaattaggg ttcctatagg
     8521 gtttcgctca tgtgttgagc atataagaaa cccttagtat gtatttgtat ttgtaaaata
     8581 cttctatcaa taaaatttct aattcctaaa accaaaatcc agtactaaaa tccagatcgc
     8641 tactagagga tgcacatgtg accgagggac acgaagtgat ccgtttaaac tatcagtgtt
     8701 tgacaggata tattggcggg taaacctaag agaaaagagc gtttattaga ataatcggat
     8761 atttaaaagg gcgtgaaaag gtttatccgt tcgtccattt gtatgtgcat gccaaccaca
     8821 gggttcccct cgggagtcag c
//
