# Supplementary material for: Bioengineering secreted proteases converts divergent Rcr3 orthologs and paralogs into extracellular immune co-receptors
Source: bioRxiv preprint, doi:10.1101/2024.02.14.580413, version 2 (2024-05-23)
Supplement: Dataset S2 [file 580413_file07.zip › S2_Dataset/pJK275-08.gb]

LOCUS       pJK275-08               3202 bp    DNA     circular UNA 29-JAN-2024
DEFINITION  pL0M-nsCDS1-P0P1P2P3Improved-8_R5R6.
ACCESSION   urn.local...2cw9-ecqffyn
VERSION     urn.local...2cw9-ecqffyn
KEYWORDS    .
SOURCE      
  ORGANISM  .
FEATURES             Location/Qualifiers
     terminator      1..95
                     /Note="recombinase family protein terminator"
                     /note="Derived using Geneious Prime 2023.2.1 'Annotate
                     from Database' based on nucleotide similarity"
                     /label="recombinase family protein terminator"
     promoter        96..200
                     /gene="bla"
                     /note="AmpR promoter"
                     /note="Derived using Geneious Prime 2020.1.1 'Annotate
                     from Database' based on nucleotide similarity"
                     /label="bla promoter"
     CDS             201..1208
                     /name="aadA CDS"
                     /gene="aadA"
                     /product="ANT(3'')-Ia family aminoglycoside
                     nucleotidyltransferase AadA1"
                     /note="confers resistance against aminoglycosides
                     (PF01909)"
                     /transl_table=11
                     /note="Derived using Geneious Prime 2020.1.1 'Annotate
                     from Database' based on protein similarity"
                     /label="aadA CDS"
     promoter        complement(301..329)
                     /gene="intI1"
                     /note="Derived using Geneious Prime 2020.1.1 'Annotate
                     from Database' based on nucleotide similarity"
                     /label="int1 promoter"
     terminator      1212..1359
                     /Note="Beta-lactamase TEM terminator"
                     /note="Derived using Geneious Prime 2023.2.1 'Annotate
                     from Database' based on nucleotide similarity"
                     /label="bla terminator"
     terminator      complement(1361..1399)
                     /name="Tndr"
                     /note="rho independent terminator"
                     /note="Derived using Geneious Prime 2020.1.1 'Annotate
                     from Database' based on nucleotide similarity"
                     /label="Tndr"
     rep_origin      1402..1970
                     /direction="RIGHT"
                     /note="high-copy-number ColE1/pMB1/pBR322/pUC origin of 
                     replication; ori"
                     /note="Derived using Geneious Prime 2020.1.1 'Annotate
                     from Database' based on nucleotide similarity"
                     /label="ori rep origin"
     misc_RNA        1418..1970
                     /name="RNA-II"
                     /note="Derived using Geneious Prime 2020.1.1 'Annotate
                     from Database' based on nucleotide similarity"
                     /label="RNA-II"
     terminator      complement(1419..1452)
                     /name="Tndr"
                     /note="rho independent terminator"
                     /note="Derived using Geneious Prime 2020.1.1 'Annotate
                     from Database' based on nucleotide similarity"
                     /label="Tndr"
     misc_RNA        complement(1421..1528)
                     /name="RNA-I"
                     /note="Derived using Geneious Prime 2020.1.1 'Annotate
                     from Database' based on nucleotide similarity"
                     /label="RNA-I"
     regulatory      1781..2159
                     /regulatory_class="other"
                     /note="ColE1 ori"
                     /note="Derived using Geneious Prime 2020.1.1 'Annotate
                     from Database' based on nucleotide similarity"
                     /label="ColE1 ori regulatory"
     misc_feature    2090..2153
                     /name="L-strand Y effector site"
                     /note="L-strand Y effector site"
                     /note="Derived using Geneious Prime 2020.1.1 'Annotate
                     from Database' based on nucleotide similarity"
                     /label="L-strand Y effector site"
     CDS             <2222..>2710
                     /gene="pip1"
                     /product="phytophthora-inhibited protease 1"
                     /protein_id="ABG23376.1"
                     /db_xref="GI:108937128"
                     /note="Derived using Geneious Prime 2020.1.1 'Annotate
                     from Database' based on nucleotide similarity"
                     /label="Pip1 pro-domain and fragment 1 and 2 CDS"
     mutation        2711..2713
                     /label="E"
     CDS             <2711..>2785
                     /gene="pip1"
                     /product="phytophthora-inhibited protease 1"
                     /protein_id="ABG23376.1"
                     /db_xref="GI:108937128"
                     /note="Derived using Geneious Prime 2020.1.1 'Annotate
                     from Database' based on nucleotide similarity"
                     /label="Pip1 fragment 3 CDS"
     mutation        2729..2731
                     /label="V"
     mutation        2780..2782
                     /label="T"
     mutation        2783..2785
                     /label="N"
     CDS             <2786..>2905
                     /gene="pip1"
                     /product="phytophthora-inhibited protease 1"
                     /protein_id="ABG23376.1"
                     /db_xref="GI:108937128"
                     /note="Derived using Geneious Prime 2020.1.1 'Annotate
                     from Database' based on nucleotide similarity"
                     /label="Pip1 fragment 4 CDS"
     CDS             <2906..>3043
                     /gene="Rcr3"
                     /note="required for Cf-2-dependent disease resistance"
                     /product="cysteine protease"
                     /protein_id="AAM19207.1"
                     /db_xref="GI:20334373"
                     /note="Derived using Geneious Prime 2020.1.1 'Annotate
                     from Database' based on nucleotide similarity"
                     /label="Rcr3pim fragment 5 CDS"
     CDS             <3044..3172
                     /gene="Rcr3"
                     /note="required for Cf-2-dependent disease resistance"
                     /product="cysteine protease"
                     /protein_id="AAM19207.1"
                     /db_xref="GI:20334373"
                     /note="Derived using Geneious Prime 2020.1.1 'Annotate
                     from Database' based on nucleotide similarity"
                     /label="Rcr3pim fragment 6 CDS"
ORIGIN      
        1 gacgaaaggg cctcgtgata cgcctatttt tataggttaa tgtcatgata ataatggttt
       61 cttagacgtc aggtggcact tttcggggaa atgtgcgcgg aacccctatt tgtttatttt
      121 tctaaataca ttcaaatatg tatccgctca tgagacaata accctgataa atgcttcaat
      181 aatattgaaa aaggaagagt atgcgctcac gcaactggtc cagaaccttg accgaacgca
      241 gcggtggtaa cggcgcagtg gcggttttca tggcttgtta tgactgtttt tttggggtac
      301 agtctatgcc tcgggcatcc aagcagcaag cgcgttacgc cgtgggtcga tgtttgatgt
      361 tatggagcag caacgatgtt acgcagcagg gcagtcgccc taaaacaaag ttaaacatca
      421 tgagggaagc ggtgatcgcc gaagtatcga ctcaactatc agaggtagtt ggcgtcatcg
      481 agcgccatct cgaaccgacg ttgctggccg tacatttgta cggctccgca gtggatggcg
      541 gcctgaagcc acacagcgat attgatttgc tggttacggt gaccgtaagg cttgatgaaa
      601 caacgcggcg agctttgatc aacgaccttt tggaaacttc ggcttcccct ggagagagcg
      661 agattctccg cgctgtagaa gtcaccattg ttgtgcacga cgacatcatt ccgtggcgtt
      721 atccagctaa gcgcgaactg caatttggag aatggcagcg caatgacatt cttgcaggta
      781 tcttcgagcc agccacgatc gacattgatc tggctatctt gctgacaaaa gcaagagaac
      841 atagcgttgc cttggtaggt ccagcggcgg aggaactctt tgatccggtt cctgaacagg
      901 atctatttga ggcgctaaat gaaaccttaa cgctatggaa ctcgccgccc gactgggctg
      961 gcgatgagcg aaatgtagtg cttacgttgt cccgcatttg gtacagcgca gtaaccggca
     1021 aaatcgcgcc gaaggatgtc gctgccgact gggcaatgga gcgcctgccg gcccagtatc
     1081 agcccgtcat acttgaagct agacaggctt atcttggaca agaagaagat cgcttggcct
     1141 cgcgcgcaga tcagttggaa gaatttgtcc attacgtaaa aggcgagatc accaaggtag
     1201 tcggcaaata actgtcagac caagtttact catatatact ttagattgat ttaaaacttc
     1261 atttttaatt taaaaggatc taggtgaaga tcctttttga taatctcatg accaaaatcc
     1321 cttaacgtga gttttcgttc cactgagcgt cagaccccgt agaaaagatc aaaggatctt
     1381 cttgagatcc tttttttctg cgcgtaatct gctgcttgca aacaaaaaaa ccaccgctac
     1441 cagcggtggt ttgtttgccg gatcaagagc taccaactct ttttccgaag gtaactggct
     1501 tcagcagagc gcagatacca aatactgtcc ttctagtgta gccgtagtta ggccaccact
     1561 tcaagaactc tgtagcaccg cctacatacc tcgctctgct aatcctgtta ccagtggctg
     1621 ctgccagtgg cgataagtcg tgtcttaccg ggttggactc aagacgatag ttaccggata
     1681 aggcgcagcg gtcgggctga acggggggtt cgtgcacaca gcccagcttg gagcgaacga
     1741 cctacaccga actgagatac ctacagcgtg agctatgaga aagcgccacg cttcccgaag
     1801 ggagaaaggc ggacaggtat ccggtaagcg gcagggtcgg aacaggagag cgcacgaggg
     1861 agcttccagg gggaaacgcc tggtatcttt atagtcctgt cgggtttcgc cacctctgac
     1921 ttgagcgtcg atttttgtga tgctcgtcag gggggcggag cctatggaaa aacgccagca
     1981 acgcggcctt tttacggttc ctggcctttt gctggccttt tgctcacatg ttctttcctg
     2041 cgttatcccc tgattctgtg gataaccgta ttaccgcctt tgagtgagct gataccgctc
     2101 gccgcagccg aacgaccgag cgcagcgagt cagtgagcga ggaagcggaa gagcgcccaa
     2161 tacgcaaacc gcctctcccc gcgcgttggc cgattcatta atcactctgt ggtctcaagg
     2221 tcgcaactta aaagaattat ccatgcttga aaggcatgaa aattggatgg ttcatcatgg
     2281 acgtgtatac aaagatgata tagaaaaaga acaccgcttc aagacattca aggaaaacgt
     2341 tgagttcatc gaatctttca acaagaacgg aactcaacgt tataagctag ccgtcaataa
     2401 atatgctgat ctgaccactg aggaattcac aacatcattt atggggctcg acacttcatt
     2461 actatcccag caagaatcaa cagctacaac aacgtccttt aaatatgata gtgtgactga
     2521 agtgccgaat agcatggact ggagaaagag agggagtgtc acaggagtca aggatcaagg
     2581 tgtatgtgga tgttgttggg cattttctgc ggccgcggct atagaaggag catatcaaat
     2641 tgcaaacaac gaactaatct ctctttcaga gcaacaacta ttggattgct ctacgcagaa
     2701 caaaggctgc aatggcggac taatgactaa tgcttacgac ttcttacttc agaacaatgg
     2761 cgggggcatt accacagagt ctgactatcc ttatgaagaa gctcaaaatg tttgcaagac
     2821 cgaacaacca gcagcagtta ctatcaatgg ctacgaagtc gtaccatctg acgagtcatc
     2881 gttgttgaaa gctgtagtga atcagccagt gtccattgga atagctgcta gccaagattt
     2941 acagttttac gcgggaggaa cttatgacgg aaactgtgcc gatcaaatta accatgctgt
     3001 aacagcgata ggatatggaa ctgatgagga aggtcagaaa tattggttgt tgaagaattc
     3061 atggggaaca agttggggcg agaatgggtt tatgaaaatt ataagagatt ctggggatcc
     3121 ttcaggtctt tgtgatatcg caaagatgtc atcttatcca aacatagcat gagctttgag
     3181 accacgaagt ggctcttcag tg
//
