# Supplementary material for: Bioengineering secreted proteases converts divergent Rcr3 orthologs and paralogs into extracellular immune co-receptors
Source: bioRxiv preprint, doi:10.1101/2024.02.14.580413, version 2 (2024-05-23)
Supplement: Dataset S2 [file 580413_file07.zip › S2_Dataset/pJK111.gb]

LOCUS       pJK111                  3023 bp    DNA     circular     29-JAN-2024
DEFINITION  pL-1M-Pip1#1 [GCCG-TCTG].
ACCESSION   urn.local...2cve-ecqffyi
KEYWORDS    .
SOURCE      
  ORGANISM  .
COMMENT     This file is created by Vector NTI http://www.informaxinc.com/.
FEATURES             Location/Qualifiers
     misc_feature    complement(1..213)
                     /note="lacI"
                     /note="Derived using Geneious Prime 2023.2.1 'Annotate
                     from Database' based on nucleotide similarity"
     protein_bind    complement(20..36)
                     /bound_moiety="lac repressor encoded by lacI"
                     /note="lac operator"
                     /note="The lac repressor binds to the lac operator to 
                     inhibit transcription in E. coli. This inhibition can be
                     relieved by adding lactose or
                     isopropyl-beta-D-thiogalactopyranoside (IPTG)."
                     /note="Derived using Geneious Prime 2020.1.1 'Annotate
                     from Database' based on nucleotide similarity"
     promoter        complement(44..74)
                     /note="lac promoter"
                     /note="promoter for the E. coli lac operon"
                     /note="Derived using Geneious Prime 2020.1.1 'Annotate
                     from Database' based on nucleotide similarity"
     protein_bind    complement(89..110)
                     /bound_moiety="E. coli catabolite activator protein"
                     /note="CAP binding site"
                     /note="CAP binding activates transcription in the presence
                      of cAMP."
                     /note="Derived using Geneious Prime 2020.1.1 'Annotate
                     from Database' based on nucleotide similarity"
     regulatory      complement(209..587)
                     /regulatory_class="other"
                     /note="ColE1 ori"
                     /note="Derived using Geneious Prime 2020.1.1 'Annotate
                     from Database' based on nucleotide similarity"
     misc_feature    complement(215..278)
                     /name="L-strand Y effector site"
                     /note="L-strand Y effector site"
                     /note="Derived using Geneious Prime 2020.1.1 'Annotate
                     from Database' based on nucleotide similarity"
     misc_RNA        complement(398..950)
                     /name="RNA-II"
                     /note="Derived using Geneious Prime 2020.1.1 'Annotate
                     from Database' based on nucleotide similarity"
     rep_origin      complement(398..966)
                     /direction="RIGHT"
                     /note="high-copy-number ColE1/pMB1/pBR322/pUC origin of 
                     replication; ori"
                     /note="Derived using Geneious Prime 2020.1.1 'Annotate
                     from Database' based on nucleotide similarity"
                     /label="ori rep origin"
     misc_RNA        840..947
                     /name="RNA-I"
                     /note="Derived using Geneious Prime 2020.1.1 'Annotate
                     from Database' based on nucleotide similarity"
     terminator      916..949
                     /name="Tndr"
                     /note="rho independent terminator"
                     /note="Derived using Geneious Prime 2020.1.1 'Annotate
                     from Database' based on nucleotide similarity"
                     /label="Tndr"
     terminator      969..1007
                     /name="Tndr"
                     /note="rho independent terminator"
                     /note="Derived using Geneious Prime 2020.1.1 'Annotate
                     from Database' based on nucleotide similarity"
                     /label="Tndr"
     terminator      complement(1009..1156)
                     /Note="Beta-lactamase TEM terminator"
                     /note="Derived using Geneious Prime 2023.2.1 'Annotate
                     from Database' based on nucleotide similarity"
                     /label="bla terminator"
     CDS             complement(1157..2017)
                     /gene="bla"
                     /function="ampicillin resistance"
                     /codon_start=1
                     /transl_table=11
                     /product="beta-lactamase"
                     /protein_id="AHK23082.1"
                     /db_xref="GI:588295035"
                     /note="Derived using Geneious Prime 2020.1.1 'Annotate
                     from Database' based on protein similarity"
     promoter        complement(2018..2122)
                     /gene="bla"
                     /note="AmpR promoter"
                     /note="Derived using Geneious Prime 2020.1.1 'Annotate
                     from Database' based on nucleotide similarity"
     rep_origin      complement(2148..2603)
                     /direction="LEFT"
                     /note="<html><body>f1 bacteriophage origin of replication;
                     arrow indicates direction of (+) strand
                     synthesis</body></html>"
                     /note="Derived using Geneious Prime 2020.1.1 'Annotate
                     from Database' based on nucleotide similarity"
                     /label="f1 ori"
     promoter        2771..2789
                     /note="<html><body>promoter for bacteriophage T7 RNA
                     polymerase</body></html>"
                     /note="Derived using Geneious Prime 2020.1.1 'Annotate
                     from Database' based on nucleotide similarity"
                     /label="T7 promoter"
     CDS             <2841..>2921
                     /gene="pip1"
                     /product="phytophthora-inhibited protease 1"
                     /protein_id="ABG23376.1"
                     /db_xref="GI:108937128"
                     /note="Derived using Geneious Prime 2020.1.1 'Annotate
                     from Database' based on nucleotide similarity"
                     /label="Pip1 fragment 1 CDS"
     promoter        complement(2979..2998)
                     /note="T3_promoter"
                     /note="Derived using Geneious Prime 2020.1.1 'Annotate
                     from Database' based on nucleotide similarity"
ORIGIN      
        1 agctgtttcc tgtgtgaaat tgttatccgc tcacaattcc acacaacata cgagccggaa
       61 gcataaagtg taaagcctgg ggtgcctaat gagtgagcta actcacatta attgcgttgc
      121 gctcactgcc cgctttccag tcgggaaacc tgtcgtgcca gctgcattaa tgaatcggcc
      181 aacgcgcggg gagaggcggt ttgcgtattg ggcgctcttc cgcttcctcg ctcactgact
      241 cgctgcgctc ggtcgttcgg ctgcggcgag cggtatcagc tcactcaaag gcggtaatac
      301 ggttatccac agaatcaggg gataacgcag gaaagaacat gtgagcaaaa ggccagcaaa
      361 aggccaggaa ccgtaaaaag gccgcgttgc tggcgttttt ccataggctc cgcccccctg
      421 acgagcatca caaaaatcga cgctcaagtc agaggtggcg aaacccgaca ggactataaa
      481 gataccaggc gtttccccct ggaagctccc tcgtgcgctc tcctgttccg accctgccgc
      541 ttaccggata cctgtccgcc tttctccctt cgggaagcgt ggcgctttct catagctcac
      601 gctgtaggta tctcagttcg gtgtaggtcg ttcgctccaa gctgggctgt gtgcacgaac
      661 cccccgttca gcccgaccgc tgcgccttat ccggtaacta tcgtcttgag tccaacccgg
      721 taagacacga cttatcgcca ctggcagcag ccactggtaa caggattagc agagcgaggt
      781 atgtaggcgg tgctacagag ttcttgaagt ggtggcctaa ctacggctac actagaagga
      841 cagtatttgg tatctgcgct ctgctgaagc cagttacctt cggaaaaaga gttggtagct
      901 cttgatccgg caaacaaacc accgctggta gcggtggttt ttttgtttgc aagcagcaga
      961 ttacgcgcag aaaaaaagga tctcaagaag atcctttgat cttttctacg gggtctgacg
     1021 ctcagtggaa cgaaaactca cgttaaggga ttttggtcat gagattatca aaaaggatct
     1081 tcacctagat ccttttaaat taaaaatgaa gttttaaatc aatctaaagt atatatgagt
     1141 aaacttggtc tgacagttac caatgcttaa tcagtgaggc acctatctca gcgatctgtc
     1201 tatttcgttc atccatagtt gcctgactcc ccgtcgtgta gataactacg atacgggagg
     1261 gcttaccatc tggccccagt gctgcaatga taccgcgaga tccacgctca ccggctccag
     1321 atttatcagc aataaaccag ccagccggaa gggccgagcg cagaagtggt cctgcaactt
     1381 tatccgcctc catccagtct attaattgtt gccgggaagc tagagtaagt agttcgccag
     1441 ttaatagttt gcgcaacgtt gttgccattg ctacaggcat cgtggtgtca cgctcgtcgt
     1501 ttggtatggc ttcattcagc tccggttccc aacgatcaag gcgagttaca tgatccccca
     1561 tgttgtgcaa aaaagcggtt agctccttcg gtcctccgat cgttgtcaga agtaagttgg
     1621 ccgcagtgtt atcactcatg gttatggcag cactgcataa ttctcttact gtcatgccat
     1681 ccgtaagatg cttttctgtg actggtgagt actcaaccaa gtcattctga gaatagtgta
     1741 tgcggcgacc gagttgctct tgcccggcgt caatacggga taataccgcg ccacatagca
     1801 gaactttaaa agtgctcatc attggaaaac gttcttcggg gcgaaaactc tcaaggatct
     1861 taccgctgtt gagatccagt tcgatgtaac ccactcgtgc acccaactga tcttcagcat
     1921 cttttacttt caccagcgtt tctgggtgag caaaaacagg aaggcaaaat gccgcaaaaa
     1981 agggaataag ggcgacacgg aaatgttgaa tactcatact cttccttttt caatattatt
     2041 gaagcattta tcagggttat tgtctcatga gcggatacat atttgaatgt atttagaaaa
     2101 ataaacaaat aggggttccg cgcacatttc cccgaaaagt gccacctaaa ttgtaagcgt
     2161 taatattttg ttaaaattcg cgttaaattt ttgttaaatc agctcatttt ttaaccaata
     2221 ggccgaaatc ggcaaaatcc cttataaatc aaaagaatag accgagatag ggtnnnnnnn
     2281 nnnnnnnnnn nnnnnnnnnn nnnnnnnnnn aaagaacgtg gactccaacg tcaaaggnnn
     2341 nnnnnnnnnn nnnnnnnnnn nnnnnnnnnn nnnnnnnnnn nnnnnntnnn nnnnnnnnnn
     2401 nnnnnnnnnn nnnnnnnnnn nnnnnnnnnn nnnnnnnnnn nnnnnnnnnn nnnnnnnnnn
     2461 nnnnnnnnnn nnnnnnnngn nnnnnnnnnn nnnnnnnnnn nnnnnnnnnn nnnnnnnnnn
     2521 nnnnnnnnnn nnnnnnnnnn nnnnnnnnnn nnnnnnnnnn nnnnnnnnnn nnnnnnnnnn
     2581 nnnnnnnnnn nnnnnnnnnn nnncccattc gccattcagg ctgcgcaact gttgggaagg
     2641 gcgatcggtg cgggcctctt cgctattacg ccagctggcg aaagggggat gtgctgcaag
     2701 gcgattaagt tgggtaacgc cagggttttc ccagtcacga cgttgtaaaa cgacggccag
     2761 tgagcgcgcg taatacgact cactataggg cgaattgggt acggccgtca aggccaagct
     2821 tcccacttat tgaagacaag ccgaatagca tggactggag aaagagaggg agtgtcacag
     2881 gagtcaagga tcaaggtgta tgtggatgtt gttgggcatt ttctgttgtc ttcaaactta
     2941 gggatatcac gtgaagcttg caagctccag cttttgttcc ctttagtgag ggttaattgc
     3001 gcgcttggcg taatcatggt cat
//
