# Supplementary material for: Bioengineering secreted proteases converts divergent Rcr3 orthologs and paralogs into extracellular immune co-receptors
Source: bioRxiv preprint, doi:10.1101/2024.02.14.580413, version 2 (2024-05-23)
Supplement: Dataset S2 [file 580413_file07.zip › S2_Dataset/pJK595-11.gb]

LOCUS       pJK595-11               8841 bp    DNA     circular UNA 29-JAN-2024
DEFINITION  pL2M-P19//2x35S::NtPR1a-SmRcr3ΔSP^Rcr3#5.
ACCESSION   urn.local...2cz3-ecqffza
VERSION     urn.local...2cz3-ecqffza
KEYWORDS    .
SOURCE      
  ORGANISM  .
FEATURES             Location/Qualifiers
     misc_feature    1..2785
                     /note="pVS1ori short"
                     /note="Derived using Geneious Prime 2023.1.2 'Annotate
                     from Database' based on nucleotide similarity"
                     /label="pVS1ori short"
     CDS             193..822
                     /note="StaA; similar to IncC2"
                     /codon_start=1
                     /transl_table=11
                     /product="pVS1 partitioning protein"
                     /protein_id="AAD19678.1"
                     /db_xref="GI:4378781"
                     /note="Derived using Geneious Prime 2023.1.2 'Annotate
                     from Database' based on protein similarity"
                     /label="pVS1 partitioning protein CDS"
     CDS             843..1058
                     /note="ORF3; not required for stable maintenance"
                     /codon_start=1
                     /transl_table=11
                     /product="hypothetical protein"
                     /protein_id="AAD19679.1"
                     /db_xref="GI:4378782"
                     /note="Derived using Geneious Prime 2023.1.2 'Annotate
                     from Database' based on protein similarity"
                     /label="hypothetical protein CDS"
     misc_feature    1089..1101
                     /name="KorB box"
                     /note="KorB box"
                     /note="Derived using Geneious Prime 2023.1.2 'Annotate
                     from Database' based on nucleotide similarity"
                     /label="KorB box"
     CDS             1217..2323
                     /note="RepA"
                     /transl_table=11
                     /product="pVS1 replication protein"
                     /protein_id="AAD19680.1"
                     /db_xref="GI:4378783"
                     /note="Derived using Geneious Prime 2023.1.2 'Annotate
                     from Database' based on protein similarity"
                     /label="pVS1 replication protein CDS"
     rep_origin      2389..2583
                     /note="pVS1 origin of replication"
                     /note="Derived using Geneious Prime 2023.1.2 'Annotate
                     from Database' based on nucleotide similarity"
                     /label="pVS1 origin of replication rep origin"
     misc_feature    2389..2396
                     /note="DnaA box"
                     /note="Derived using Geneious Prime 2023.1.2 'Annotate
                     from Database' based on nucleotide similarity"
                     /label="DnaA box"
     repeat_region   2400..2483
                     /note="21 bp repeats"
                     /rpt_type="direct"
                     /note="Derived using Geneious Prime 2023.1.2 'Annotate
                     from Database' based on nucleotide similarity"
                     /label="21 bp repeats repeat region"
     misc_feature    2484..2575
                     /note="AT-rich region"
                     /note="Derived using Geneious Prime 2023.1.2 'Annotate
                     from Database' based on nucleotide similarity"
                     /label="AT-rich region"
     misc_feature    2576..2583
                     /note="DnaA box"
                     /note="Derived using Geneious Prime 2023.1.2 'Annotate
                     from Database' based on nucleotide similarity"
                     /label="DnaA box"
     promoter        2791..2895
                     /gene="bla"
                     /note="AmpR promoter"
                     /note="Derived using Geneious Prime 2023.1.2 'Annotate
                     from Database' based on nucleotide similarity"
                     /label="bla promoter"
     CDS             2896..3690
                     /gene="aphA"
                     /function="kanamycin resistance"
                     /codon_start=1
                     /transl_table=11
                     /product="aminoglycoside 3'-phosphotransferase"
                     /protein_id="ADZ30886.1"
                     /db_xref="GI:325559604"
                     /note="Derived using Geneious Prime 2023.1.2 'Annotate
                     from Database' based on protein similarity"
                     /label="aphA CDS"
     terminator      3691..3838
                     /Note="Beta-lactamase TEM terminator"
                     /note="Derived using Geneious Prime 2023.1.2 'Annotate
                     from Database' based on nucleotide similarity"
                     /label="bla terminator"
     terminator      complement(3840..3878)
                     /name="Tndr"
                     /note="rho independent terminator"
                     /note="Derived using Geneious Prime 2023.1.2 'Annotate
                     from Database' based on nucleotide similarity"
                     /label="Tndr"
     rep_origin      3881..4449
                     /direction="RIGHT"
                     /note="high-copy-number ColE1/pMB1/pBR322/pUC origin of 
                     replication; ori"
                     /note="Derived using Geneious Prime 2023.1.2 'Annotate
                     from Database' based on nucleotide similarity"
                     /label="ori rep origin"
     misc_RNA        3897..4449
                     /name="RNA-II"
                     /note="Derived using Geneious Prime 2023.1.2 'Annotate
                     from Database' based on nucleotide similarity"
                     /label="RNA-II"
     terminator      complement(3898..3931)
                     /name="Tndr"
                     /note="rho independent terminator"
                     /note="Derived using Geneious Prime 2023.1.2 'Annotate
                     from Database' based on nucleotide similarity"
                     /label="Tndr"
     misc_RNA        complement(3900..4007)
                     /name="RNA-I"
                     /note="Derived using Geneious Prime 2023.1.2 'Annotate
                     from Database' based on nucleotide similarity"
                     /label="RNA-I"
     misc_feature    4516..4662
                     /note="LB; left border. Identical to sequence near
                     agrocinopine synthase on Agrobacterium tumefaciens strain
                     1D1460 plasmid pTi1D1460 (CP032929 nucleotides 161,573 -
                     161,719). "
                     /note="Derived using Geneious Prime 2023.1.2 'Annotate
                     from Database' based on nucleotide similarity"
                     /label="LB; left border"
     misc_feature    4585..4609
                     /note="T-DNA left border sequence (Thole et al., (2007)
                     Plant Physiol 145:1211-1219)"
                     /note="Derived using Geneious Prime 2023.1.2 'Annotate
                     from Database' based on nucleotide similarity"
                     /label="misc"
     terminator      complement(4701..5408)
                     /note="OCS terminator"
                     /note="octopine synthase terminator"
                     /note="Derived using Geneious Prime 2023.1.2 'Annotate
                     from Database' based on nucleotide similarity"
                     /label="OCS terminator"
     CDS             complement(5416..5934)
                     /gene="p19"
                     /note="Tombusvirus RNA silencing suppressor 19 kDa
                     protein; similar to CAC01277.1; characterized in PubMed ID
                     18944038"
                     /codon_start=1
                     /transl_table=11
                     /product="RNA silencing suppressor 19 kDa protein"
                     /protein_id="AIN46664.1"
                     /db_xref="GI:684152027"
                     /note="Derived using Geneious Prime 2023.1.2 'Annotate
                     from Database' based on protein similarity"
                     /label="p19 CDS"
     promoter        complement(5939..6319)
                     /note="mas1'-2' mannopine synthase promoter; mas2' drives
                     MCS2 ORF; mas1' truncated by 96 nt; enhancer elements,
                     TATA box, and start codon missing"
                     /note="Derived using Geneious Prime 2023.1.2 'Annotate
                     from Database' based on nucleotide similarity"
                     /label="truncated MAS promoter"
     promoter        6359..7102
                     /note="Double CaMV 35S"
                     /note="Derived using Geneious Prime 2023.1.2 'Annotate
                     from Database' based on nucleotide similarity"
                     /label="2x35S pro (Plant Parts Kit)"
     misc_feature    7135..7189
                     /note="TMV Omega; translational enhancer from the tobacco
                     mosaic virus 5'-leader sequence (Gallie et al., 1988)"
                     /note="Derived using Geneious Prime 2023.1.2 'Annotate
                     from Database' based on nucleotide similarity"
                     /label="TMV Omega (Plant parts kit)"
     sig_peptide     7197..7286
                     /peptide="MGFVLFSQLPSFLLVSTLLLFLVISHSCRA"
                     /note="Derived using Geneious Prime 2023.1.2 'Annotate
                     from Database' based on protein similarity"
                     /label="signal peptide"
     CDS             7197..7286
                     /codon_start=1
                     /transl_table=1
                     /note="Nicotiana tabacum PR1a signal peptide (AA 1 to 30)"
                     /note="Derived using Geneious Prime 2023.1.2 'Annotate
                     from Database' based on protein similarity"
                     /label="NtPR1a SP CDS"
     CDS             join(7287,7477..7484)
                     /label="linker CDS"
     intron          7288..7476
                     /Note="Portable intron (PIV2 aka IV2)"
                     /note="Derived using Geneious Prime 2023.1.2 'Annotate
                     from Database' based on nucleotide similarity"
                     /label="PIV2"
     CDS             <7482..8429
                     /label="SmeRCR3"
     cds             <8166..>8303
                     /label="RCR3 #5"
     terminator      8434..8637
                     /note="CaMV poly(A) signal; cauliflower mosaic virus
                     polyadenylation signal"
                     /note="Plant parts kit"
                     /note="Derived using Geneious Prime 2023.1.2 'Annotate
                     from Database' based on nucleotide similarity"
                     /label="35S terminator"
     misc_feature    complement(8683..8837)
                     /note="RB; Right border. Identical to sequence near
                     D-nopaline dehydrogenase on Agrobacterium tumefaciens
                     strain 1D1460 plasmid pTi1D1460 (CP032929 nucleotides
                     186,435 - 186,589). "
                     /note="Derived using Geneious Prime 2023.1.2 'Annotate
                     from Database' based on nucleotide similarity"
                     /label="RB"
     misc_feature    8701..8725
                     /note="T-DNA right border sequence (Thole et al., (2007)
                     Plant Physiol 145:1211-1219)"
                     /note="Derived using Geneious Prime 2023.1.2 'Annotate
                     from Database' based on nucleotide similarity"
                     /label="misc"
ORIGIN      
        1 cgtgcggctg catgaaatcc tggccggttt gtctgatgcc aagctggcgg cctggccggc
       61 cagcttggcc gctgaagaaa ccgagcgccg ccgtctaaaa aggtgatgtg tatttgagta
      121 aaacagcttg cgtcatgcgg tcgctgcgta tatgatgcga tgagtaaata aacaaatacg
      181 caaggggaac gcatgaaggt tatcgctgta cttaaccaga aaggcgggtc aggcaagacg
      241 accatcgcaa cccatctagc ccgcgccctg caactcgccg gggccgatgt tctgttagtc
      301 gattccgatc cccagggcag tgcccgcgat tgggcggccg tgcgggaaga tcaaccgcta
      361 accgttgtcg gcatcgaccg cccgacgatt gaccgcgacg tgaaggccat cggccggcgc
      421 gacttcgtag tgatcgacgg agcgccccag gcggcggact tggctgtgtc cgcgatcaag
      481 gcagccgact tcgtgctgat tccggtgcag ccaagccctt acgacatatg ggccaccgcc
      541 gacctggtgg agctggttaa gcagcgcatt gaggtcacgg atggaaggct acaagcggcc
      601 tttgtcgtgt cgcgggcgat caaaggcacg cgcatcggcg gtgaggttgc cgaggcgctg
      661 gccgggtacg agctgcccat tcttgagtcc cgtatcacgc agcgcgtgag ctacccaggc
      721 actgccgccg ccggcacaac cgttcttgaa tcagaacccg agggcgacgc tgcccgcgag
      781 gtccaggcgc tggccgctga aattaaatca aaactcattt gagttaatga ggtaaagaga
      841 aaatgagcaa aagcacaaac acgctaagtg ccggccgtcc gagcgcacgc agcagcaagg
      901 ctgcaacgtt ggccagcctg gcagacacgc cagccatgaa gcgggtcaac tttcagttgc
      961 cggcggagga tcacaccaag ctgaagatgt acgcggtacg ccaaggcaag accattaccg
     1021 agctgctatc tgaatacatc gcgcagctac cagagtaaat gagcaaatga ataaatgagt
     1081 agatgaattt tagcggctaa aggaggcggc atggaaaatc aagaacaacc aggcaccgac
     1141 gccgtggaat gccccatgtg tggaggaacg ggcggttggc caggcgtaag cggctgggtt
     1201 gtctgccggc cctgcaatgg cactggaacc cccaagcccg aggaatcggc gtgacggtcg
     1261 caaaccatcc ggcccggtac aaatcggcgc ggcgctgggt gatgacctgg tggagaagtt
     1321 gaaggccgcg caggccgccc agcggcaacg catcgaggca gaagcacgcc ccggtgaatc
     1381 gtggcaagcg gccgctgatc gaatccgcaa agaatcccgg caaccgccgg cagccggtgc
     1441 gccgtcgatt aggaagccgc ccaagggcga cgagcaacca gattttttcg ttccgatgct
     1501 ctatgacgtg ggcacccgcg atagtcgcag catcatggac gtggccgttt tccgtctgtc
     1561 gaagcgtgac cgacgagctg gcgaggtgat ccgctacgag cttccagacg ggcacgtaga
     1621 ggtttccgca gggccggccg gcatggccag tgtgtgggat tacgacctgg tactgatggc
     1681 ggtttcccat ctaaccgaat ccatgaaccg ataccgggaa gggaagggag acaagcccgg
     1741 ccgcgtgttc cgtccacacg ttgcggacgt actcaagttc tgccggcgag ccgatggcgg
     1801 aaagcagaaa gacgacctgg tagaaacctg cattcggtta aacaccacgc acgttgccat
     1861 gcagcgtacg aagaaggcca agaacggccg cctggtgacg gtatccgagg gtgaagcctt
     1921 gattagccgc tacaagatcg taaagagcga aaccgggcgg ccggagtaca tcgagatcga
     1981 gctagctgat tggatgtacc gcgagatcac agaaggcaag aacccggacg tgctgacggt
     2041 tcaccccgat tactttttga tcgatcccgg catcggccgt tttctctacc gcctggcacg
     2101 ccgcgccgca ggcaaggcag aagccagatg gttgttcaag acgatctacg aacgcagtgg
     2161 cagcgccgga gagttcaaga agttctgttt caccgtgcgc aagctgatcg ggtcaaatga
     2221 cctgccggag tacgatttga aggaggaggc ggggcaggct ggcccgatcc tagtcatgcg
     2281 ctaccgcaac ctgatcgagg gcgaagcatc cgccggttcc taatgtacgg agcagatgct
     2341 agggcaaatt gccctagcag gggaaaaagg tcgaaaaagc ttctttcctg tggatagcac
     2401 gtacattggg aacccaaagc cgtacattgg gaaccggaac ccgtacattg ggaacccaaa
     2461 gccgtacatt gggaaccggt cacacatgta agtgactgat ataaaagaga aaaaaggcga
     2521 tttttccgcc taaaactctt taaaacttat taaaactctt aaaacccgcc tggcctgtgc
     2581 ataactgtct ggccagcgca cagccgaaca gctgcaaaaa gcgcctaccc ttcggtcgct
     2641 gcgctcccta cgccccgccg cttcgcgtcg gcctatcgcg gccgctggcc gctcaaaaat
     2701 ggctggccta cggccaggca atctaccagg gcgcggacaa gccgcgccgt cgccactcga
     2761 ccgccggcgc ccacatcaag gctccgagtg cgcggaaccc ctatttgttt atttttctaa
     2821 atacattcaa atatgtatcc gctcatgaga caataaccct gataaatgct tcaataatat
     2881 tgaaaaagga agagtatggc taaaatgaga atatcaccgg aattgaaaaa actgatcgaa
     2941 aaataccgct gcgtaaaaga tacggaagga atgtctcctg ctaaggtata taagctggtg
     3001 ggagaaaatg aaaacctata tttaaaaatg acggacagcc ggtataaagg gaccacctat
     3061 gatgtggaac gggaaaagga catgatgcta tggctggaag gaaagctgcc tgttccaaag
     3121 gtcctgcact ttgaacggca tgatggctgg agcaatctgc tcatgagtga ggccgatggc
     3181 gtcctttgct cggaagagta tgaagatgaa caaagccctg aaaagattat cgagctgtat
     3241 gcggagtgca tcaggctctt tcactccatc gacatatcgg attgtcccta tacgaatagc
     3301 ttagacagcc gcttagccga attggattac ttactgaata acgatctggc cgatgtggat
     3361 tgcgaaaact gggaagagga cactccattt aaagatccgc gcgagctgta tgatttttta
     3421 aagacggaaa agcccgaaga ggaacttgtc ttttcccacg gcgacctggg agacagcaac
     3481 atctttgtga aagatggcaa agtaagtggc tttattgatc ttgggagaag cggcagggcg
     3541 gacaagtggt atgacattgc cttctgcgtc cggtcgctca gggaggatat cggggaagaa
     3601 cagtatgtcg agctattttt tgacttactg gggatcaagc ctgattggga gaaaataaaa
     3661 tattatattt tactggatga attgttttag ctgtcagacc aagtttactc atatatactt
     3721 tagattgatt taaaacttca tttttaattt aaaaggatct aggtgaagat cctttttgat
     3781 aatctcatga ccaaaatccc ttaacgtgag ttttcgttcc actgagcgtc agaccccgta
     3841 gaaaagatca aaggatcttc ttgagatcct ttttttctgc gcgtaatctg ctgcttgcaa
     3901 acaaaaaaac caccgctacc agcggtggtt tgtttgccgg atcaagagct accaactctt
     3961 tttccgaagg taactggctt cagcagagcg cagataccaa atactgttct tctagtgtag
     4021 ccgtagttag gccaccactt caagaactct gtagcaccgc ctacatacct cgctctgcta
     4081 atcctgttac cagtggctgc tgccagtggc gataagtcgt gtcttaccgg gttggactca
     4141 agacgatagt taccggataa ggcgcagcgg tcgggctgaa cggggggttc gtgcacacag
     4201 cccagcttgg agcgaacgac ctacaccgaa ctgagatacc tacagcgtga gctatgagaa
     4261 agcgccacgc ttcccgaagg gagaaaggcg gacaggtatc cggtaagcgg cagggtcgga
     4321 acaggagagc gcacgaggga gcttccaggg ggaaacgcct ggtatcttta tagtcctgtc
     4381 gggtttcgcc acctctgact tgagcgtcga tttttgtgat gctcgtcagg ggggcggagc
     4441 ctatggaaaa acgccagcaa cgcggccttt ttacggttcc tgctcggatc tgttggaccg
     4501 gacagtagtc atggttgatg ggctgcctgt atcgagtggt gattttgtgc cgagctgccg
     4561 gtcggggagc tgttggctgg ctggtggcag gatatattgt ggtgtaaaca aattgacgct
     4621 tagacaactt aataacacat tgcggacgtt tttaatgtac tggggttgaa cactctgtgc
     4681 cgaattcgga tccagcggtc ctgctgagcc tcgacatgtt gtcgcaaaat tcgccctgga
     4741 cccgcccaac gatttgtcgt cactgtcaag gtttgacctg cacttcattt ggggcccaca
     4801 tacaccaaaa aaatgctgca taattctcgg ggcagcaagt cggttacccg gccgccgtgc
     4861 tggaccgggt tgaatggtgc ccgtaacttt cggtagagcg gacggccaat actcaacttc
     4921 aaggaatctc acccatgcgc gccggcgggg aaccggagtt cccttcagtg agcgttatta
     4981 gttcgccgct cggtgtgtcg tagatactag cccctggggc acttttgaaa tttgaataag
     5041 atttatgtaa tcagtctttt aggtttgacc ggttctgccg ctttttttaa aattggattt
     5101 gtaataataa aacgcaattg tttgttattg tggcgctcta tcatagatgt cgctataaac
     5161 ctattcagca caatatattg ttttcatttt aatattgtac atataagtag tagggtacaa
     5221 tcagtaaatt gaacggagaa tattattcat aaaaatacga tagtaacggg tgatatattc
     5281 attagaatga accgaaaccg gcggtaagga tctgagctac acatgctcag gttttttaca
     5341 acgtgcacaa cagaattgaa agcaaatatc atgcgatcat aggcttctcg catatctcat
     5401 taaagcagga caagcttact cgctttcttt ttcgaaagtt tgagtacctt cagggcatcc
     5461 tcttgataca ttactttcca cttcgattgg ggcaagctgt agcagttctt gcttagaccg
     5521 aattgccatc tcacagagat gctgaagagt tcgcgaccct ccagaaacgg tgatactaac
     5581 tcctcgaaac cgaatactat aggtacatcc gatctggtcg aaaccgaaaa atcgagatgc
     5641 tgcatagtta accgaatctc ccgtccaaga tccaaggact ctgtgcagtg aagcttccgt
     5701 cctgtcgtat ctgagatatc tcttaaatac aactttcccg aaaccccagc tttccttgaa
     5761 accaagggga ttatcttgat tcgaattcgt ctcatcgtta tgtagccgcc actcagtcca
     5821 actcggactt tcgtcaggaa gtttgaaggg agaagtggta cctcctgatc ctccatccca
     5881 acgttcactg ttagcttgtt ccctagcgtc gtttccttgt atagctcgtt ccatcattcg
     5941 atttggtgta tcgagattgg ttatgaaatt cagatgctag tgtaatgtat tggtaatttg
     6001 ggaagatata ataggaagca aggctattta tccatttctg aaaaggcgaa atggcgtcac
     6061 cgcgagcgtc acgcgcattc cgttcttgct gtaaagcgtt gtttggtaca cttttgacta
     6121 gcgaggcttg gcgtgtcagc gtatctattc aaaagtcgtt aatggctgcg gatcaagaaa
     6181 aagttggaat agaaacagaa tacccgcgaa attcaggccc ggttgccatg tcctacacgc
     6241 cgaaataaac gaccaaatta gtagaaaaat aaaaactgac taggatactt acgtcacgtc
     6301 ttgcgcactg atttgaaaaa tctcaatata aactccgcaa gaattcaagc ttggaggtca
     6361 acatggtgga gcacgacact ctggtctact ccaaaaatgt caaagataca gtctcagaag
     6421 atcaaagggc tattgagact tttcaacaaa ggataatttc gggaaacctc ctcggattcc
     6481 attgcccagc tatctgtcac ttcatcgaaa ggacagtaga aaaggaaggt ggctcctaca
     6541 aatgccatca ttgcgataaa ggaaaggcta tcattcaaga tctctctgcc gacagtggtc
     6601 ccaaagatgg acccccaccc acgaggagca tcgtggaaaa agaagaggtt ccaaccacgt
     6661 ctacaaagca agtggattga tgtgataaca tggtggagca cgacactctg gtctactcca
     6721 aaaatgtcaa agatacagtc tcagaagatc aaagggctat tgagactttt caacaaagga
     6781 taatttcggg aaacctcctc ggattccatt gcccagctat ctgtcacttc atcgaaagga
     6841 cagtagaaaa ggaaggtggc tcctacaaat gccatcattg cgataaagga aaggctatca
     6901 ttcaagatct ctctgccgac agtggtccca aagatggacc cccacccacg aggagcatcg
     6961 tggaaaaaga agaggttcca accacgtcta caaagcaagt ggattgatgt gacatctcca
     7021 ctgacgtaag ggatgacgca caatcccact atccttcgca agacccttcc tctatataag
     7081 gaagttcatt tcatttggag aggacacgct cgagtataag agctcatttt tacaacaatt
     7141 accaacaaca acaaacaaca aacaacatta caattacatt tacaattatc gatacaatgg
     7201 gatttgttct cttttcacaa ttgccttcat ttcttcttgt ctctacactt ctcttattcc
     7261 tagtaatatc ccactcttgc cgtgcaggta agtttctgct tctacctttg atatatatat
     7321 aataattatc attaattagt agtaatataa tatttcaaat atttttttca aaataaaaga
     7381 atgtagtata tagcaattgc ttttctgtag tttataagtg tgtatatttt aatttataac
     7441 ttttctaata tatgaccaaa atttgttgat gtgcaggagg tcggagtgag ccaaaacttt
     7501 ccatgtctga gagacacgac cagtggatga cgcgtcatgg acgtgtttac aaggatgaag
     7561 tagaaaaagg aaaacgattc atgattttca gagaaaacat gaaattcatt gagtcgatca
     7621 acaaggcagg gaatctttct tacaagttag gcatcaatga atttgccgat tttacttcag
     7681 aagagttttt tgctaagttt actggattaa acgtgccttc atatccgtca ccttctccaa
     7741 tgtcatcgac ggaatttaac attgatgata taagtgatga tgacatgcag tcgaatttgg
     7801 actggagaga taatggagct gtcactggag tgaagaatca aggtcaatgt ggatgttgct
     7861 gggcgttttc tgcagttgga gcactagaag gagcgtacaa aattgcgaca ggacaatcag
     7921 ttgaactctc tgaacaacaa cttctcgatt gcaccacaaa caacatgggc tgtaacggag
     7981 gttggatgac caatgccttt gacctcatca tacaaaatgg cggaatttca aaggaatcag
     8041 attatccata caatgggcaa caatacacat gcagaagcca agaggtgagt ccagcagtgc
     8101 aaataaggag ttatcaagtc gtggatgaaa gtgaaacagc attattacaa gccgtaacca
     8161 aacagccagt gtccattgga atagctgcta gccaagattt acagttttac gcgggaggaa
     8221 cttatgacgg aaactgtgcc gatcaaatta accatgctgt aacagcgata ggatatggaa
     8281 ctgatgagga aggtcagaaa tattggttgt tgaagaattc atggggaaca acttggggtg
     8341 aaaatggatt tatgaaaatt ataagagata ctggcaatcc tggaggccat tgtgacatca
     8401 ccaagttgtc gtcttatcca atcatatgag cttctctagc tagagtcgat cgacaagctc
     8461 gagtttctcc ataataatgt gtgagtagtt cccagataag ggaattaggg ttcctatagg
     8521 gtttcgctca tgtgttgagc atataagaaa cccttagtat gtatttgtat ttgtaaaata
     8581 cttctatcaa taaaatttct aattcctaaa accaaaatcc agtactaaaa tccagatcgc
     8641 tactagagga tgcacatgtg accgagggac acgaagtgat ccgtttaaac tatcagtgtt
     8701 tgacaggata tattggcggg taaacctaag agaaaagagc gtttattaga ataatcggat
     8761 atttaaaagg gcgtgaaaag gtttatccgt tcgtccattt gtatgtgcat gccaaccaca
     8821 gggttcccct cgggagtcag c
//
