# Supplementary material for: Bioengineering secreted proteases converts divergent Rcr3 orthologs and paralogs into extracellular immune co-receptors
Source: bioRxiv preprint, doi:10.1101/2024.02.14.580413, version 2 (2024-05-23)
Supplement: Dataset S2 [file 580413_file07.zip › S2_Dataset/pJK100-016p.gb]

LOCUS       pJK100-016p             8841 bp    DNA     circular UNA 29-JAN-2024
DEFINITION  pL2M-P19//2x35S::NtPR1a-P0P1P2R3R4R5R6.
ACCESSION   urn.local...2cvd-ecqffyi
VERSION     urn.local...2cvd-ecqffyi
KEYWORDS    .
SOURCE      
  ORGANISM  .
FEATURES             Location/Qualifiers
     misc_feature    1..2785
                     /note="pVS1ori short"
                     /note="Derived using Geneious Prime 2023.1.2 'Annotate
                     from Database' based on nucleotide similarity"
                     /label="pVS1ori short"
     CDS             193..822
                     /note="StaA; similar to IncC2"
                     /codon_start=1
                     /transl_table=11
                     /product="pVS1 partitioning protein"
                     /protein_id="AAD19678.1"
                     /db_xref="GI:4378781"
                     /note="Derived using Geneious Prime 2023.1.2 'Annotate
                     from Database' based on protein similarity"
                     /label="pVS1 partitioning protein CDS"
     CDS             843..1058
                     /note="ORF3; not required for stable maintenance"
                     /codon_start=1
                     /transl_table=11
                     /product="hypothetical protein"
                     /protein_id="AAD19679.1"
                     /db_xref="GI:4378782"
                     /note="Derived using Geneious Prime 2023.1.2 'Annotate
                     from Database' based on protein similarity"
                     /label="hypothetical protein CDS"
     misc_feature    1089..1101
                     /name="KorB box"
                     /note="KorB box"
                     /note="Derived using Geneious Prime 2023.1.2 'Annotate
                     from Database' based on nucleotide similarity"
                     /label="KorB box"
     CDS             1217..2323
                     /note="RepA"
                     /transl_table=11
                     /product="pVS1 replication protein"
                     /protein_id="AAD19680.1"
                     /db_xref="GI:4378783"
                     /note="Derived using Geneious Prime 2023.1.2 'Annotate
                     from Database' based on protein similarity"
                     /label="pVS1 replication protein CDS"
     rep_origin      2389..2583
                     /note="pVS1 origin of replication"
                     /note="Derived using Geneious Prime 2023.1.2 'Annotate
                     from Database' based on nucleotide similarity"
                     /label="pVS1 origin of replication rep origin"
     misc_feature    2389..2396
                     /note="DnaA box"
                     /note="Derived using Geneious Prime 2023.1.2 'Annotate
                     from Database' based on nucleotide similarity"
                     /label="DnaA box"
     repeat_region   2400..2483
                     /note="21 bp repeats"
                     /rpt_type="direct"
                     /note="Derived using Geneious Prime 2023.1.2 'Annotate
                     from Database' based on nucleotide similarity"
                     /label="21 bp repeats repeat region"
     misc_feature    2484..2575
                     /note="AT-rich region"
                     /note="Derived using Geneious Prime 2023.1.2 'Annotate
                     from Database' based on nucleotide similarity"
                     /label="AT-rich region"
     misc_feature    2576..2583
                     /note="DnaA box"
                     /note="Derived using Geneious Prime 2023.1.2 'Annotate
                     from Database' based on nucleotide similarity"
                     /label="DnaA box"
     promoter        2791..2895
                     /gene="bla"
                     /note="AmpR promoter"
                     /note="Derived using Geneious Prime 2023.1.2 'Annotate
                     from Database' based on nucleotide similarity"
                     /label="bla promoter"
     CDS             2896..3690
                     /gene="aphA"
                     /function="kanamycin resistance"
                     /codon_start=1
                     /transl_table=11
                     /product="aminoglycoside 3'-phosphotransferase"
                     /protein_id="ADZ30886.1"
                     /db_xref="GI:325559604"
                     /note="Derived using Geneious Prime 2023.1.2 'Annotate
                     from Database' based on protein similarity"
                     /label="aphA CDS"
     terminator      3691..3838
                     /Note="Beta-lactamase TEM terminator"
                     /note="Derived using Geneious Prime 2023.1.2 'Annotate
                     from Database' based on nucleotide similarity"
                     /label="bla terminator"
     terminator      complement(3840..3878)
                     /name="Tndr"
                     /note="rho independent terminator"
                     /note="Derived using Geneious Prime 2023.1.2 'Annotate
                     from Database' based on nucleotide similarity"
                     /label="Tndr"
     rep_origin      3881..4449
                     /direction="RIGHT"
                     /note="high-copy-number ColE1/pMB1/pBR322/pUC origin of 
                     replication; ori"
                     /note="Derived using Geneious Prime 2023.1.2 'Annotate
                     from Database' based on nucleotide similarity"
                     /label="ori rep origin"
     misc_RNA        3897..4449
                     /name="RNA-II"
                     /note="Derived using Geneious Prime 2023.1.2 'Annotate
                     from Database' based on nucleotide similarity"
                     /label="RNA-II"
     terminator      complement(3898..3931)
                     /name="Tndr"
                     /note="rho independent terminator"
                     /note="Derived using Geneious Prime 2023.1.2 'Annotate
                     from Database' based on nucleotide similarity"
                     /label="Tndr"
     misc_RNA        complement(3900..4007)
                     /name="RNA-I"
                     /note="Derived using Geneious Prime 2023.1.2 'Annotate
                     from Database' based on nucleotide similarity"
                     /label="RNA-I"
     misc_feature    4516..4662
                     /note="LB; left border. Identical to sequence near
                     agrocinopine synthase on Agrobacterium tumefaciens strain
                     1D1460 plasmid pTi1D1460 (CP032929 nucleotides 161,573 -
                     161,719). "
                     /note="Derived using Geneious Prime 2023.1.2 'Annotate
                     from Database' based on nucleotide similarity"
                     /label="LB; left border"
     misc_feature    4585..4609
                     /note="T-DNA left border sequence (Thole et al., (2007)
                     Plant Physiol 145:1211-1219)"
                     /note="Derived using Geneious Prime 2023.1.2 'Annotate
                     from Database' based on nucleotide similarity"
                     /label="misc"
     terminator      complement(4701..5408)
                     /note="OCS terminator"
                     /note="octopine synthase terminator"
                     /note="Derived using Geneious Prime 2023.1.2 'Annotate
                     from Database' based on nucleotide similarity"
                     /label="OCS terminator"
     CDS             complement(5416..5934)
                     /gene="p19"
                     /note="Tombusvirus RNA silencing suppressor 19 kDa
                     protein; similar to CAC01277.1; characterized in PubMed ID
                     18944038"
                     /codon_start=1
                     /transl_table=11
                     /product="RNA silencing suppressor 19 kDa protein"
                     /protein_id="AIN46664.1"
                     /db_xref="GI:684152027"
                     /note="Derived using Geneious Prime 2023.1.2 'Annotate
                     from Database' based on protein similarity"
                     /label="p19 CDS"
     promoter        complement(5939..6319)
                     /note="mas1'-2' mannopine synthase promoter; mas2' drives
                     MCS2 ORF; mas1' truncated by 96 nt; enhancer elements,
                     TATA box, and start codon missing"
                     /note="Derived using Geneious Prime 2023.1.2 'Annotate
                     from Database' based on nucleotide similarity"
                     /label="truncated MAS promoter"
     promoter        6359..7102
                     /note="Double CaMV 35S"
                     /note="Derived using Geneious Prime 2023.1.2 'Annotate
                     from Database' based on nucleotide similarity"
                     /label="2x35S pro (Plant Parts Kit)"
     misc_feature    7135..7189
                     /note="TMV Omega; translational enhancer from the tobacco
                     mosaic virus 5'-leader sequence (Gallie et al., 1988)"
                     /note="Derived using Geneious Prime 2023.1.2 'Annotate
                     from Database' based on nucleotide similarity"
                     /label="TMV Omega (Plant parts kit)"
     sig_peptide     7197..7286
                     /peptide="MGFVLFSQLPSFLLVSTLLLFLVISHSCRA"
                     /note="Derived using Geneious Prime 2023.1.2 'Annotate
                     from Database' based on protein similarity"
                     /label="signal peptide"
     CDS             7197..7286
                     /codon_start=1
                     /transl_table=1
                     /note="Nicotiana tabacum PR1a signal peptide (AA 1 to 30)"
                     /note="Derived using Geneious Prime 2023.1.2 'Annotate
                     from Database' based on protein similarity"
                     /label="NtPR1a SP CDS"
     CDS             join(7287,7477..7481)
                     /label="linker CDS"
     intron          7288..7476
                     /Note="Portable intron (PIV2 aka IV2)"
                     /note="Derived using Geneious Prime 2023.1.2 'Annotate
                     from Database' based on nucleotide similarity"
                     /label="PIV2"
     CDS             <7482..>7784
                     /gene="pip1"
                     /product="phytophthora-inhibited protease 1"
                     /protein_id="ABG23376.1"
                     /db_xref="GI:108937128"
                     /note="Derived using Geneious Prime 2020.1.1 'Annotate
                     from Database' based on nucleotide similarity"
                     /label="Pip1 pro-domain fragment CDS"
     CDS             <7785..>7865
                     /gene="pip1"
                     /product="phytophthora-inhibited protease 1"
                     /protein_id="ABG23376.1"
                     /db_xref="GI:108937128"
                     /note="Derived using Geneious Prime 2020.1.1 'Annotate
                     from Database' based on nucleotide similarity"
                     /label="Pip1 fragment 1 CDS"
     CDS             <7866..>7970
                     /gene="pip1"
                     /product="phytophthora-inhibited protease 1"
                     /protein_id="ABG23376.1"
                     /db_xref="GI:108937128"
                     /note="Derived using Geneious Prime 2020.1.1 'Annotate
                     from Database' based on nucleotide similarity"
                     /label="Pip1 fragment 2 CDS"
     CDS             <7971..>8039
                     /gene="Rcr3"
                     /note="required for Cf-2-dependent disease resistance"
                     /product="cysteine protease"
                     /protein_id="AAM19207.1"
                     /db_xref="GI:20334373"
                     /note="Derived using Geneious Prime 2020.1.1 'Annotate
                     from Database' based on nucleotide similarity"
                     /label="Rcr3pim fragment 3 CDS"
     CDS             <8040..>8162
                     /gene="Rcr3"
                     /note="required for Cf-2-dependent disease resistance"
                     /product="cysteine protease"
                     /protein_id="AAM19207.1"
                     /db_xref="GI:20334373"
                     /note="Derived using Geneious Prime 2020.1.1 'Annotate
                     from Database' based on nucleotide similarity"
                     /label="Rcr3pim fragment 4 CDS"
     CDS             <8163..>8300
                     /gene="Rcr3"
                     /note="required for Cf-2-dependent disease resistance"
                     /product="cysteine protease"
                     /protein_id="AAM19207.1"
                     /db_xref="GI:20334373"
                     /note="Derived using Geneious Prime 2020.1.1 'Annotate
                     from Database' based on nucleotide similarity"
                     /label="Rcr3pim fragment 5 CDS"
     CDS             <8301..8429
                     /gene="Rcr3"
                     /note="required for Cf-2-dependent disease resistance"
                     /product="cysteine protease"
                     /protein_id="AAM19207.1"
                     /db_xref="GI:20334373"
                     /note="Derived using Geneious Prime 2020.1.1 'Annotate
                     from Database' based on nucleotide similarity"
                     /label="Rcr3pim fragment 6 CDS"
     terminator      8434..8637
                     /note="CaMV poly(A) signal; cauliflower mosaic virus
                     polyadenylation signal"
                     /note="Plant parts kit"
                     /note="Derived using Geneious Prime 2023.1.2 'Annotate
                     from Database' based on nucleotide similarity"
                     /label="35S terminator"
     misc_feature    complement(8683..8837)
                     /note="RB; Right border. Identical to sequence near
                     D-nopaline dehydrogenase on Agrobacterium tumefaciens
                     strain 1D1460 plasmid pTi1D1460 (CP032929 nucleotides
                     186,435 - 186,589). "
                     /note="Derived using Geneious Prime 2023.1.2 'Annotate
                     from Database' based on nucleotide similarity"
                     /label="RB"
     misc_feature    8701..8725
                     /note="T-DNA right border sequence (Thole et al., (2007)
                     Plant Physiol 145:1211-1219)"
                     /note="Derived using Geneious Prime 2023.1.2 'Annotate
                     from Database' based on nucleotide similarity"
                     /label="misc"
ORIGIN      
        1 cgtgcggctg catgaaatcc tggccggttt gtctgatgcc aagctggcgg cctggccggc
       61 cagcttggcc gctgaagaaa ccgagcgccg ccgtctaaaa aggtgatgtg tatttgagta
      121 aaacagcttg cgtcatgcgg tcgctgcgta tatgatgcga tgagtaaata aacaaatacg
      181 caaggggaac gcatgaaggt tatcgctgta cttaaccaga aaggcgggtc aggcaagacg
      241 accatcgcaa cccatctagc ccgcgccctg caactcgccg gggccgatgt tctgttagtc
      301 gattccgatc cccagggcag tgcccgcgat tgggcggccg tgcgggaaga tcaaccgcta
      361 accgttgtcg gcatcgaccg cccgacgatt gaccgcgacg tgaaggccat cggccggcgc
      421 gacttcgtag tgatcgacgg agcgccccag gcggcggact tggctgtgtc cgcgatcaag
      481 gcagccgact tcgtgctgat tccggtgcag ccaagccctt acgacatatg ggccaccgcc
      541 gacctggtgg agctggttaa gcagcgcatt gaggtcacgg atggaaggct acaagcggcc
      601 tttgtcgtgt cgcgggcgat caaaggcacg cgcatcggcg gtgaggttgc cgaggcgctg
      661 gccgggtacg agctgcccat tcttgagtcc cgtatcacgc agcgcgtgag ctacccaggc
      721 actgccgccg ccggcacaac cgttcttgaa tcagaacccg agggcgacgc tgcccgcgag
      781 gtccaggcgc tggccgctga aattaaatca aaactcattt gagttaatga ggtaaagaga
      841 aaatgagcaa aagcacaaac acgctaagtg ccggccgtcc gagcgcacgc agcagcaagg
      901 ctgcaacgtt ggccagcctg gcagacacgc cagccatgaa gcgggtcaac tttcagttgc
      961 cggcggagga tcacaccaag ctgaagatgt acgcggtacg ccaaggcaag accattaccg
     1021 agctgctatc tgaatacatc gcgcagctac cagagtaaat gagcaaatga ataaatgagt
     1081 agatgaattt tagcggctaa aggaggcggc atggaaaatc aagaacaacc aggcaccgac
     1141 gccgtggaat gccccatgtg tggaggaacg ggcggttggc caggcgtaag cggctgggtt
     1201 gtctgccggc cctgcaatgg cactggaacc cccaagcccg aggaatcggc gtgacggtcg
     1261 caaaccatcc ggcccggtac aaatcggcgc ggcgctgggt gatgacctgg tggagaagtt
     1321 gaaggccgcg caggccgccc agcggcaacg catcgaggca gaagcacgcc ccggtgaatc
     1381 gtggcaagcg gccgctgatc gaatccgcaa agaatcccgg caaccgccgg cagccggtgc
     1441 gccgtcgatt aggaagccgc ccaagggcga cgagcaacca gattttttcg ttccgatgct
     1501 ctatgacgtg ggcacccgcg atagtcgcag catcatggac gtggccgttt tccgtctgtc
     1561 gaagcgtgac cgacgagctg gcgaggtgat ccgctacgag cttccagacg ggcacgtaga
     1621 ggtttccgca gggccggccg gcatggccag tgtgtgggat tacgacctgg tactgatggc
     1681 ggtttcccat ctaaccgaat ccatgaaccg ataccgggaa gggaagggag acaagcccgg
     1741 ccgcgtgttc cgtccacacg ttgcggacgt actcaagttc tgccggcgag ccgatggcgg
     1801 aaagcagaaa gacgacctgg tagaaacctg cattcggtta aacaccacgc acgttgccat
     1861 gcagcgtacg aagaaggcca agaacggccg cctggtgacg gtatccgagg gtgaagcctt
     1921 gattagccgc tacaagatcg taaagagcga aaccgggcgg ccggagtaca tcgagatcga
     1981 gctagctgat tggatgtacc gcgagatcac agaaggcaag aacccggacg tgctgacggt
     2041 tcaccccgat tactttttga tcgatcccgg catcggccgt tttctctacc gcctggcacg
     2101 ccgcgccgca ggcaaggcag aagccagatg gttgttcaag acgatctacg aacgcagtgg
     2161 cagcgccgga gagttcaaga agttctgttt caccgtgcgc aagctgatcg ggtcaaatga
     2221 cctgccggag tacgatttga aggaggaggc ggggcaggct ggcccgatcc tagtcatgcg
     2281 ctaccgcaac ctgatcgagg gcgaagcatc cgccggttcc taatgtacgg agcagatgct
     2341 agggcaaatt gccctagcag gggaaaaagg tcgaaaaagc ttctttcctg tggatagcac
     2401 gtacattggg aacccaaagc cgtacattgg gaaccggaac ccgtacattg ggaacccaaa
     2461 gccgtacatt gggaaccggt cacacatgta agtgactgat ataaaagaga aaaaaggcga
     2521 tttttccgcc taaaactctt taaaacttat taaaactctt aaaacccgcc tggcctgtgc
     2581 ataactgtct ggccagcgca cagccgaaca gctgcaaaaa gcgcctaccc ttcggtcgct
     2641 gcgctcccta cgccccgccg cttcgcgtcg gcctatcgcg gccgctggcc gctcaaaaat
     2701 ggctggccta cggccaggca atctaccagg gcgcggacaa gccgcgccgt cgccactcga
     2761 ccgccggcgc ccacatcaag gctccgagtg cgcggaaccc ctatttgttt atttttctaa
     2821 atacattcaa atatgtatcc gctcatgaga caataaccct gataaatgct tcaataatat
     2881 tgaaaaagga agagtatggc taaaatgaga atatcaccgg aattgaaaaa actgatcgaa
     2941 aaataccgct gcgtaaaaga tacggaagga atgtctcctg ctaaggtata taagctggtg
     3001 ggagaaaatg aaaacctata tttaaaaatg acggacagcc ggtataaagg gaccacctat
     3061 gatgtggaac gggaaaagga catgatgcta tggctggaag gaaagctgcc tgttccaaag
     3121 gtcctgcact ttgaacggca tgatggctgg agcaatctgc tcatgagtga ggccgatggc
     3181 gtcctttgct cggaagagta tgaagatgaa caaagccctg aaaagattat cgagctgtat
     3241 gcggagtgca tcaggctctt tcactccatc gacatatcgg attgtcccta tacgaatagc
     3301 ttagacagcc gcttagccga attggattac ttactgaata acgatctggc cgatgtggat
     3361 tgcgaaaact gggaagagga cactccattt aaagatccgc gcgagctgta tgatttttta
     3421 aagacggaaa agcccgaaga ggaacttgtc ttttcccacg gcgacctggg agacagcaac
     3481 atctttgtga aagatggcaa agtaagtggc tttattgatc ttgggagaag cggcagggcg
     3541 gacaagtggt atgacattgc cttctgcgtc cggtcgctca gggaggatat cggggaagaa
     3601 cagtatgtcg agctattttt tgacttactg gggatcaagc ctgattggga gaaaataaaa
     3661 tattatattt tactggatga attgttttag ctgtcagacc aagtttactc atatatactt
     3721 tagattgatt taaaacttca tttttaattt aaaaggatct aggtgaagat cctttttgat
     3781 aatctcatga ccaaaatccc ttaacgtgag ttttcgttcc actgagcgtc agaccccgta
     3841 gaaaagatca aaggatcttc ttgagatcct ttttttctgc gcgtaatctg ctgcttgcaa
     3901 acaaaaaaac caccgctacc agcggtggtt tgtttgccgg atcaagagct accaactctt
     3961 tttccgaagg taactggctt cagcagagcg cagataccaa atactgttct tctagtgtag
     4021 ccgtagttag gccaccactt caagaactct gtagcaccgc ctacatacct cgctctgcta
     4081 atcctgttac cagtggctgc tgccagtggc gataagtcgt gtcttaccgg gttggactca
     4141 agacgatagt taccggataa ggcgcagcgg tcgggctgaa cggggggttc gtgcacacag
     4201 cccagcttgg agcgaacgac ctacaccgaa ctgagatacc tacagcgtga gctatgagaa
     4261 agcgccacgc ttcccgaagg gagaaaggcg gacaggtatc cggtaagcgg cagggtcgga
     4321 acaggagagc gcacgaggga gcttccaggg ggaaacgcct ggtatcttta tagtcctgtc
     4381 gggtttcgcc acctctgact tgagcgtcga tttttgtgat gctcgtcagg ggggcggagc
     4441 ctatggaaaa acgccagcaa cgcggccttt ttacggttcc tgctcggatc tgttggaccg
     4501 gacagtagtc atggttgatg ggctgcctgt atcgagtggt gattttgtgc cgagctgccg
     4561 gtcggggagc tgttggctgg ctggtggcag gatatattgt ggtgtaaaca aattgacgct
     4621 tagacaactt aataacacat tgcggacgtt tttaatgtac tggggttgaa cactctgtgc
     4681 cgaattcgga tccagcggtc ctgctgagcc tcgacatgtt gtcgcaaaat tcgccctgga
     4741 cccgcccaac gatttgtcgt cactgtcaag gtttgacctg cacttcattt ggggcccaca
     4801 tacaccaaaa aaatgctgca taattctcgg ggcagcaagt cggttacccg gccgccgtgc
     4861 tggaccgggt tgaatggtgc ccgtaacttt cggtagagcg gacggccaat actcaacttc
     4921 aaggaatctc acccatgcgc gccggcgggg aaccggagtt cccttcagtg agcgttatta
     4981 gttcgccgct cggtgtgtcg tagatactag cccctggggc acttttgaaa tttgaataag
     5041 atttatgtaa tcagtctttt aggtttgacc ggttctgccg ctttttttaa aattggattt
     5101 gtaataataa aacgcaattg tttgttattg tggcgctcta tcatagatgt cgctataaac
     5161 ctattcagca caatatattg ttttcatttt aatattgtac atataagtag tagggtacaa
     5221 tcagtaaatt gaacggagaa tattattcat aaaaatacga tagtaacggg tgatatattc
     5281 attagaatga accgaaaccg gcggtaagga tctgagctac acatgctcag gttttttaca
     5341 acgtgcacaa cagaattgaa agcaaatatc atgcgatcat aggcttctcg catatctcat
     5401 taaagcagga caagcttact cgctttcttt ttcgaaagtt tgagtacctt cagggcatcc
     5461 tcttgataca ttactttcca cttcgattgg ggcaagctgt agcagttctt gcttagaccg
     5521 aattgccatc tcacagagat gctgaagagt tcgcgaccct ccagaaacgg tgatactaac
     5581 tcctcgaaac cgaatactat aggtacatcc gatctggtcg aaaccgaaaa atcgagatgc
     5641 tgcatagtta accgaatctc ccgtccaaga tccaaggact ctgtgcagtg aagcttccgt
     5701 cctgtcgtat ctgagatatc tcttaaatac aactttcccg aaaccccagc tttccttgaa
     5761 accaagggga ttatcttgat tcgaattcgt ctcatcgtta tgtagccgcc actcagtcca
     5821 actcggactt tcgtcaggaa gtttgaaggg agaagtggta cctcctgatc ctccatccca
     5881 acgttcactg ttagcttgtt ccctagcgtc gtttccttgt atagctcgtt ccatcattcg
     5941 atttggtgta tcgagattgg ttatgaaatt cagatgctag tgtaatgtat tggtaatttg
     6001 ggaagatata ataggaagca aggctattta tccatttctg aaaaggcgaa atggcgtcac
     6061 cgcgagcgtc acgcgcattc cgttcttgct gtaaagcgtt gtttggtaca cttttgacta
     6121 gcgaggcttg gcgtgtcagc gtatctattc aaaagtcgtt aatggctgcg gatcaagaaa
     6181 aagttggaat agaaacagaa tacccgcgaa attcaggccc ggttgccatg tcctacacgc
     6241 cgaaataaac gaccaaatta gtagaaaaat aaaaactgac taggatactt acgtcacgtc
     6301 ttgcgcactg atttgaaaaa tctcaatata aactccgcaa gaattcaagc ttggaggtca
     6361 acatggtgga gcacgacact ctggtctact ccaaaaatgt caaagataca gtctcagaag
     6421 atcaaagggc tattgagact tttcaacaaa ggataatttc gggaaacctc ctcggattcc
     6481 attgcccagc tatctgtcac ttcatcgaaa ggacagtaga aaaggaaggt ggctcctaca
     6541 aatgccatca ttgcgataaa ggaaaggcta tcattcaaga tctctctgcc gacagtggtc
     6601 ccaaagatgg acccccaccc acgaggagca tcgtggaaaa agaagaggtt ccaaccacgt
     6661 ctacaaagca agtggattga tgtgataaca tggtggagca cgacactctg gtctactcca
     6721 aaaatgtcaa agatacagtc tcagaagatc aaagggctat tgagactttt caacaaagga
     6781 taatttcggg aaacctcctc ggattccatt gcccagctat ctgtcacttc atcgaaagga
     6841 cagtagaaaa ggaaggtggc tcctacaaat gccatcattg cgataaagga aaggctatca
     6901 ttcaagatct ctctgccgac agtggtccca aagatggacc cccacccacg aggagcatcg
     6961 tggaaaaaga agaggttcca accacgtcta caaagcaagt ggattgatgt gacatctcca
     7021 ctgacgtaag ggatgacgca caatcccact atccttcgca agacccttcc tctatataag
     7081 gaagttcatt tcatttggag aggacacgct cgagtataag agctcatttt tacaacaatt
     7141 accaacaaca acaaacaaca aacaacatta caattacatt tacaattatc gatacaatgg
     7201 gatttgttct cttttcacaa ttgccttcat ttcttcttgt ctctacactt ctcttattcc
     7261 tagtaatatc ccactcttgc cgtgcaggta agtttctgct tctacctttg atatatatat
     7321 aataattatc attaattagt agtaatataa tatttcaaat atttttttca aaataaaaga
     7381 atgtagtata tagcaattgc ttttctgtag tttataagtg tgtatatttt aatttataac
     7441 ttttctaata tatgaccaaa atttgttgat gtgcaggagg tcgcaactta aaagaattat
     7501 ccatgcttga aaggcatgaa aattggatgg ttcatcatgg acgtgtatac aaagatgata
     7561 tagaaaaaga acaccgcttc aagacattca aggaaaacgt tgagttcatc gaatctttca
     7621 acaagaacgg aactcaacgt tataagctag ccgtcaataa atatgctgat ctgaccactg
     7681 aggaattcac aacatcattt atggggctcg acacttcatt actatcccag caagaatcaa
     7741 cagctacaac aacgtccttt aaatatgata gtgtgactga agtgccgaat agcatggact
     7801 ggagaaagag agggagtgtc acaggagtca aggatcaagg tgtatgtgga tgttgttggg
     7861 cattttctgc ggccgcggct atagaaggag catatcaaat tgcaaacaac gaactaatct
     7921 ctctttcaga gcaacaacta ttggattgct ctacgcagaa caaaggctgc aacggaggtt
     7981 taatgacgaa tgcattcgat tttatcatag aaaatggtgg aatttcaagg gaatcagact
     8041 atgaatacct aggtgaacag tacacatgca gaagccgaga gaaaacagca gcagtgcaaa
     8101 taagtagtta taaagtcgtg cctgaaggtg aaacatcact attacaagcc gtaactaaac
     8161 agccagtgtc cattggaata gctgctagcc aagatttaca gttttacgcg ggaggaactt
     8221 atgacggaaa ctgtgccgat caaattaacc atgctgtaac agcgatagga tatggaactg
     8281 atgaggaagg tcagaaatat tggttgttga agaattcatg gggaacaagt tggggcgaga
     8341 atgggtttat gaaaattata agagattctg gggatccttc aggtctttgt gatatcgcaa
     8401 agatgtcatc ttatccaaac atagcatgag cttctctagc tagagtcgat cgacaagctc
     8461 gagtttctcc ataataatgt gtgagtagtt cccagataag ggaattaggg ttcctatagg
     8521 gtttcgctca tgtgttgagc atataagaaa cccttagtat gtatttgtat ttgtaaaata
     8581 cttctatcaa taaaatttct aattcctaaa accaaaatcc agtactaaaa tccagatcgc
     8641 tactagagga tgcacatgtg accgagggac acgaagtgat ccgtttaaac tatcagtgtt
     8701 tgacaggata tattggcggg taaacctaag agaaaagagc gtttattaga ataatcggat
     8761 atttaaaagg gcgtgaaaag gtttatccgt tcgtccattt gtatgtgcat gccaaccaca
     8821 gggttcccct cgggagtcag c
//
