# Supplementary material for: Bioengineering secreted proteases converts divergent Rcr3 orthologs and paralogs into extracellular immune co-receptors
Source: bioRxiv preprint, doi:10.1101/2024.02.14.580413, version 2 (2024-05-23)
Supplement: Dataset S2 [file 580413_file07.zip › S2_Dataset/pJK100-028p.gb]

LOCUS       pJK100-028p             8838 bp    DNA     circular UNA 29-JAN-2024
DEFINITION  pL2M-P19//2x35S::NtPR1a-P0P1R2R3P4R5R6.
ACCESSION   urn.local...2ct4-ecqffy4
VERSION     urn.local...2ct4-ecqffy4
KEYWORDS    .
SOURCE      
  ORGANISM  .
FEATURES             Location/Qualifiers
     misc_feature    1..2785
                     /note="pVS1ori short"
                     /note="Derived using Geneious Prime 2023.1.2 'Annotate
                     from Database' based on nucleotide similarity"
                     /label="pVS1ori short"
     CDS             193..822
                     /note="StaA; similar to IncC2"
                     /codon_start=1
                     /transl_table=11
                     /product="pVS1 partitioning protein"
                     /protein_id="AAD19678.1"
                     /db_xref="GI:4378781"
                     /note="Derived using Geneious Prime 2023.1.2 'Annotate
                     from Database' based on protein similarity"
                     /label="pVS1 partitioning protein CDS"
     CDS             843..1058
                     /note="ORF3; not required for stable maintenance"
                     /codon_start=1
                     /transl_table=11
                     /product="hypothetical protein"
                     /protein_id="AAD19679.1"
                     /db_xref="GI:4378782"
                     /note="Derived using Geneious Prime 2023.1.2 'Annotate
                     from Database' based on protein similarity"
                     /label="hypothetical protein CDS"
     misc_feature    1089..1101
                     /name="KorB box"
                     /note="KorB box"
                     /note="Derived using Geneious Prime 2023.1.2 'Annotate
                     from Database' based on nucleotide similarity"
                     /label="KorB box"
     CDS             1217..2323
                     /note="RepA"
                     /transl_table=11
                     /product="pVS1 replication protein"
                     /protein_id="AAD19680.1"
                     /db_xref="GI:4378783"
                     /note="Derived using Geneious Prime 2023.1.2 'Annotate
                     from Database' based on protein similarity"
                     /label="pVS1 replication protein CDS"
     rep_origin      2389..2583
                     /note="pVS1 origin of replication"
                     /note="Derived using Geneious Prime 2023.1.2 'Annotate
                     from Database' based on nucleotide similarity"
                     /label="pVS1 origin of replication rep origin"
     misc_feature    2389..2396
                     /note="DnaA box"
                     /note="Derived using Geneious Prime 2023.1.2 'Annotate
                     from Database' based on nucleotide similarity"
                     /label="DnaA box"
     repeat_region   2400..2483
                     /note="21 bp repeats"
                     /rpt_type="direct"
                     /note="Derived using Geneious Prime 2023.1.2 'Annotate
                     from Database' based on nucleotide similarity"
                     /label="21 bp repeats repeat region"
     misc_feature    2484..2575
                     /note="AT-rich region"
                     /note="Derived using Geneious Prime 2023.1.2 'Annotate
                     from Database' based on nucleotide similarity"
                     /label="AT-rich region"
     misc_feature    2576..2583
                     /note="DnaA box"
                     /note="Derived using Geneious Prime 2023.1.2 'Annotate
                     from Database' based on nucleotide similarity"
                     /label="DnaA box"
     promoter        2791..2895
                     /gene="bla"
                     /note="AmpR promoter"
                     /note="Derived using Geneious Prime 2023.1.2 'Annotate
                     from Database' based on nucleotide similarity"
                     /label="bla promoter"
     CDS             2896..3690
                     /gene="aphA"
                     /function="kanamycin resistance"
                     /codon_start=1
                     /transl_table=11
                     /product="aminoglycoside 3'-phosphotransferase"
                     /protein_id="ADZ30886.1"
                     /db_xref="GI:325559604"
                     /note="Derived using Geneious Prime 2023.1.2 'Annotate
                     from Database' based on protein similarity"
                     /label="aphA CDS"
     terminator      3691..3838
                     /Note="Beta-lactamase TEM terminator"
                     /note="Derived using Geneious Prime 2023.1.2 'Annotate
                     from Database' based on nucleotide similarity"
                     /label="bla terminator"
     terminator      complement(3840..3878)
                     /name="Tndr"
                     /note="rho independent terminator"
                     /note="Derived using Geneious Prime 2023.1.2 'Annotate
                     from Database' based on nucleotide similarity"
                     /label="Tndr"
     rep_origin      3881..4449
                     /direction="RIGHT"
                     /note="high-copy-number ColE1/pMB1/pBR322/pUC origin of 
                     replication; ori"
                     /note="Derived using Geneious Prime 2023.1.2 'Annotate
                     from Database' based on nucleotide similarity"
                     /label="ori rep origin"
     misc_RNA        3897..4449
                     /name="RNA-II"
                     /note="Derived using Geneious Prime 2023.1.2 'Annotate
                     from Database' based on nucleotide similarity"
                     /label="RNA-II"
     terminator      complement(3898..3931)
                     /name="Tndr"
                     /note="rho independent terminator"
                     /note="Derived using Geneious Prime 2023.1.2 'Annotate
                     from Database' based on nucleotide similarity"
                     /label="Tndr"
     misc_RNA        complement(3900..4007)
                     /name="RNA-I"
                     /note="Derived using Geneious Prime 2023.1.2 'Annotate
                     from Database' based on nucleotide similarity"
                     /label="RNA-I"
     misc_feature    4516..4662
                     /note="LB; left border. Identical to sequence near
                     agrocinopine synthase on Agrobacterium tumefaciens strain
                     1D1460 plasmid pTi1D1460 (CP032929 nucleotides 161,573 -
                     161,719). "
                     /note="Derived using Geneious Prime 2023.1.2 'Annotate
                     from Database' based on nucleotide similarity"
                     /label="LB; left border"
     misc_feature    4585..4609
                     /note="T-DNA left border sequence (Thole et al., (2007)
                     Plant Physiol 145:1211-1219)"
                     /note="Derived using Geneious Prime 2023.1.2 'Annotate
                     from Database' based on nucleotide similarity"
                     /label="misc"
     terminator      complement(4701..5408)
                     /note="OCS terminator"
                     /note="octopine synthase terminator"
                     /note="Derived using Geneious Prime 2023.1.2 'Annotate
                     from Database' based on nucleotide similarity"
                     /label="OCS terminator"
     CDS             complement(5416..5934)
                     /gene="p19"
                     /note="Tombusvirus RNA silencing suppressor 19 kDa
                     protein; similar to CAC01277.1; characterized in PubMed ID
                     18944038"
                     /codon_start=1
                     /transl_table=11
                     /product="RNA silencing suppressor 19 kDa protein"
                     /protein_id="AIN46664.1"
                     /db_xref="GI:684152027"
                     /note="Derived using Geneious Prime 2023.1.2 'Annotate
                     from Database' based on protein similarity"
                     /label="p19 CDS"
     promoter        complement(5939..6319)
                     /note="mas1'-2' mannopine synthase promoter; mas2' drives
                     MCS2 ORF; mas1' truncated by 96 nt; enhancer elements,
                     TATA box, and start codon missing"
                     /note="Derived using Geneious Prime 2023.1.2 'Annotate
                     from Database' based on nucleotide similarity"
                     /label="truncated MAS promoter"
     promoter        6359..7102
                     /note="Double CaMV 35S"
                     /note="Derived using Geneious Prime 2023.1.2 'Annotate
                     from Database' based on nucleotide similarity"
                     /label="2x35S pro (Plant Parts Kit)"
     misc_feature    7135..7189
                     /note="TMV Omega; translational enhancer from the tobacco
                     mosaic virus 5'-leader sequence (Gallie et al., 1988)"
                     /note="Derived using Geneious Prime 2023.1.2 'Annotate
                     from Database' based on nucleotide similarity"
                     /label="TMV Omega (Plant parts kit)"
     sig_peptide     7197..7286
                     /peptide="MGFVLFSQLPSFLLVSTLLLFLVISHSCRA"
                     /note="Derived using Geneious Prime 2023.1.2 'Annotate
                     from Database' based on protein similarity"
                     /label="signal peptide"
     CDS             7197..7286
                     /codon_start=1
                     /transl_table=1
                     /note="Nicotiana tabacum PR1a signal peptide (AA 1 to 30)"
                     /note="Derived using Geneious Prime 2023.1.2 'Annotate
                     from Database' based on protein similarity"
                     /label="NtPR1a SP CDS"
     CDS             join(7287,7477..7481)
                     /label="linker CDS"
     intron          7288..7476
                     /Note="Portable intron (PIV2 aka IV2)"
                     /note="Derived using Geneious Prime 2023.1.2 'Annotate
                     from Database' based on nucleotide similarity"
                     /label="PIV2"
     CDS             <7482..>7784
                     /gene="pip1"
                     /product="phytophthora-inhibited protease 1"
                     /protein_id="ABG23376.1"
                     /db_xref="GI:108937128"
                     /note="Derived using Geneious Prime 2020.1.1 'Annotate
                     from Database' based on nucleotide similarity"
                     /label="Pip1 pro-domain fragment CDS"
     CDS             <7785..>7865
                     /gene="pip1"
                     /product="phytophthora-inhibited protease 1"
                     /protein_id="ABG23376.1"
                     /db_xref="GI:108937128"
                     /note="Derived using Geneious Prime 2020.1.1 'Annotate
                     from Database' based on nucleotide similarity"
                     /label="Pip1 fragment 1 CDS"
     CDS             <7866..>7970
                     /gene="Rcr3"
                     /note="required for Cf-2-dependent disease resistance"
                     /product="cysteine protease"
                     /protein_id="AAM19207.1"
                     /db_xref="GI:20334373"
                     /note="Derived using Geneious Prime 2020.1.1 'Annotate
                     from Database' based on nucleotide similarity"
                     /label="Rcr3pim fragment 2 CDS"
     CDS             <7971..>8039
                     /gene="Rcr3"
                     /note="required for Cf-2-dependent disease resistance"
                     /product="cysteine protease"
                     /protein_id="AAM19207.1"
                     /db_xref="GI:20334373"
                     /note="Derived using Geneious Prime 2020.1.1 'Annotate
                     from Database' based on nucleotide similarity"
                     /label="Rcr3pim fragment 3 CDS"
     CDS             <8040..>8159
                     /gene="pip1"
                     /product="phytophthora-inhibited protease 1"
                     /protein_id="ABG23376.1"
                     /db_xref="GI:108937128"
                     /note="Derived using Geneious Prime 2020.1.1 'Annotate
                     from Database' based on nucleotide similarity"
                     /label="Pip1 fragment 4 CDS"
     CDS             <8160..>8297
                     /gene="Rcr3"
                     /note="required for Cf-2-dependent disease resistance"
                     /product="cysteine protease"
                     /protein_id="AAM19207.1"
                     /db_xref="GI:20334373"
                     /note="Derived using Geneious Prime 2020.1.1 'Annotate
                     from Database' based on nucleotide similarity"
                     /label="Rcr3pim fragment 5 CDS"
     CDS             <8298..8426
                     /gene="Rcr3"
                     /note="required for Cf-2-dependent disease resistance"
                     /product="cysteine protease"
                     /protein_id="AAM19207.1"
                     /db_xref="GI:20334373"
                     /note="Derived using Geneious Prime 2020.1.1 'Annotate
                     from Database' based on nucleotide similarity"
                     /label="Rcr3pim fragment 6 CDS"
     terminator      8431..8634
                     /note="CaMV poly(A) signal; cauliflower mosaic virus
                     polyadenylation signal"
                     /note="Plant parts kit"
                     /note="Derived using Geneious Prime 2023.1.2 'Annotate
                     from Database' based on nucleotide similarity"
                     /label="35S terminator"
     misc_feature    complement(8680..8834)
                     /note="RB; Right border. Identical to sequence near
                     D-nopaline dehydrogenase on Agrobacterium tumefaciens
                     strain 1D1460 plasmid pTi1D1460 (CP032929 nucleotides
                     186,435 - 186,589). "
                     /note="Derived using Geneious Prime 2023.1.2 'Annotate
                     from Database' based on nucleotide similarity"
                     /label="RB"
     misc_feature    8698..8722
                     /note="T-DNA right border sequence (Thole et al., (2007)
                     Plant Physiol 145:1211-1219)"
                     /note="Derived using Geneious Prime 2023.1.2 'Annotate
                     from Database' based on nucleotide similarity"
                     /label="misc"
ORIGIN      
        1 cgtgcggctg catgaaatcc tggccggttt gtctgatgcc aagctggcgg cctggccggc
       61 cagcttggcc gctgaagaaa ccgagcgccg ccgtctaaaa aggtgatgtg tatttgagta
      121 aaacagcttg cgtcatgcgg tcgctgcgta tatgatgcga tgagtaaata aacaaatacg
      181 caaggggaac gcatgaaggt tatcgctgta cttaaccaga aaggcgggtc aggcaagacg
      241 accatcgcaa cccatctagc ccgcgccctg caactcgccg gggccgatgt tctgttagtc
      301 gattccgatc cccagggcag tgcccgcgat tgggcggccg tgcgggaaga tcaaccgcta
      361 accgttgtcg gcatcgaccg cccgacgatt gaccgcgacg tgaaggccat cggccggcgc
      421 gacttcgtag tgatcgacgg agcgccccag gcggcggact tggctgtgtc cgcgatcaag
      481 gcagccgact tcgtgctgat tccggtgcag ccaagccctt acgacatatg ggccaccgcc
      541 gacctggtgg agctggttaa gcagcgcatt gaggtcacgg atggaaggct acaagcggcc
      601 tttgtcgtgt cgcgggcgat caaaggcacg cgcatcggcg gtgaggttgc cgaggcgctg
      661 gccgggtacg agctgcccat tcttgagtcc cgtatcacgc agcgcgtgag ctacccaggc
      721 actgccgccg ccggcacaac cgttcttgaa tcagaacccg agggcgacgc tgcccgcgag
      781 gtccaggcgc tggccgctga aattaaatca aaactcattt gagttaatga ggtaaagaga
      841 aaatgagcaa aagcacaaac acgctaagtg ccggccgtcc gagcgcacgc agcagcaagg
      901 ctgcaacgtt ggccagcctg gcagacacgc cagccatgaa gcgggtcaac tttcagttgc
      961 cggcggagga tcacaccaag ctgaagatgt acgcggtacg ccaaggcaag accattaccg
     1021 agctgctatc tgaatacatc gcgcagctac cagagtaaat gagcaaatga ataaatgagt
     1081 agatgaattt tagcggctaa aggaggcggc atggaaaatc aagaacaacc aggcaccgac
     1141 gccgtggaat gccccatgtg tggaggaacg ggcggttggc caggcgtaag cggctgggtt
     1201 gtctgccggc cctgcaatgg cactggaacc cccaagcccg aggaatcggc gtgacggtcg
     1261 caaaccatcc ggcccggtac aaatcggcgc ggcgctgggt gatgacctgg tggagaagtt
     1321 gaaggccgcg caggccgccc agcggcaacg catcgaggca gaagcacgcc ccggtgaatc
     1381 gtggcaagcg gccgctgatc gaatccgcaa agaatcccgg caaccgccgg cagccggtgc
     1441 gccgtcgatt aggaagccgc ccaagggcga cgagcaacca gattttttcg ttccgatgct
     1501 ctatgacgtg ggcacccgcg atagtcgcag catcatggac gtggccgttt tccgtctgtc
     1561 gaagcgtgac cgacgagctg gcgaggtgat ccgctacgag cttccagacg ggcacgtaga
     1621 ggtttccgca gggccggccg gcatggccag tgtgtgggat tacgacctgg tactgatggc
     1681 ggtttcccat ctaaccgaat ccatgaaccg ataccgggaa gggaagggag acaagcccgg
     1741 ccgcgtgttc cgtccacacg ttgcggacgt actcaagttc tgccggcgag ccgatggcgg
     1801 aaagcagaaa gacgacctgg tagaaacctg cattcggtta aacaccacgc acgttgccat
     1861 gcagcgtacg aagaaggcca agaacggccg cctggtgacg gtatccgagg gtgaagcctt
     1921 gattagccgc tacaagatcg taaagagcga aaccgggcgg ccggagtaca tcgagatcga
     1981 gctagctgat tggatgtacc gcgagatcac agaaggcaag aacccggacg tgctgacggt
     2041 tcaccccgat tactttttga tcgatcccgg catcggccgt tttctctacc gcctggcacg
     2101 ccgcgccgca ggcaaggcag aagccagatg gttgttcaag acgatctacg aacgcagtgg
     2161 cagcgccgga gagttcaaga agttctgttt caccgtgcgc aagctgatcg ggtcaaatga
     2221 cctgccggag tacgatttga aggaggaggc ggggcaggct ggcccgatcc tagtcatgcg
     2281 ctaccgcaac ctgatcgagg gcgaagcatc cgccggttcc taatgtacgg agcagatgct
     2341 agggcaaatt gccctagcag gggaaaaagg tcgaaaaagc ttctttcctg tggatagcac
     2401 gtacattggg aacccaaagc cgtacattgg gaaccggaac ccgtacattg ggaacccaaa
     2461 gccgtacatt gggaaccggt cacacatgta agtgactgat ataaaagaga aaaaaggcga
     2521 tttttccgcc taaaactctt taaaacttat taaaactctt aaaacccgcc tggcctgtgc
     2581 ataactgtct ggccagcgca cagccgaaca gctgcaaaaa gcgcctaccc ttcggtcgct
     2641 gcgctcccta cgccccgccg cttcgcgtcg gcctatcgcg gccgctggcc gctcaaaaat
     2701 ggctggccta cggccaggca atctaccagg gcgcggacaa gccgcgccgt cgccactcga
     2761 ccgccggcgc ccacatcaag gctccgagtg cgcggaaccc ctatttgttt atttttctaa
     2821 atacattcaa atatgtatcc gctcatgaga caataaccct gataaatgct tcaataatat
     2881 tgaaaaagga agagtatggc taaaatgaga atatcaccgg aattgaaaaa actgatcgaa
     2941 aaataccgct gcgtaaaaga tacggaagga atgtctcctg ctaaggtata taagctggtg
     3001 ggagaaaatg aaaacctata tttaaaaatg acggacagcc ggtataaagg gaccacctat
     3061 gatgtggaac gggaaaagga catgatgcta tggctggaag gaaagctgcc tgttccaaag
     3121 gtcctgcact ttgaacggca tgatggctgg agcaatctgc tcatgagtga ggccgatggc
     3181 gtcctttgct cggaagagta tgaagatgaa caaagccctg aaaagattat cgagctgtat
     3241 gcggagtgca tcaggctctt tcactccatc gacatatcgg attgtcccta tacgaatagc
     3301 ttagacagcc gcttagccga attggattac ttactgaata acgatctggc cgatgtggat
     3361 tgcgaaaact gggaagagga cactccattt aaagatccgc gcgagctgta tgatttttta
     3421 aagacggaaa agcccgaaga ggaacttgtc ttttcccacg gcgacctggg agacagcaac
     3481 atctttgtga aagatggcaa agtaagtggc tttattgatc ttgggagaag cggcagggcg
     3541 gacaagtggt atgacattgc cttctgcgtc cggtcgctca gggaggatat cggggaagaa
     3601 cagtatgtcg agctattttt tgacttactg gggatcaagc ctgattggga gaaaataaaa
     3661 tattatattt tactggatga attgttttag ctgtcagacc aagtttactc atatatactt
     3721 tagattgatt taaaacttca tttttaattt aaaaggatct aggtgaagat cctttttgat
     3781 aatctcatga ccaaaatccc ttaacgtgag ttttcgttcc actgagcgtc agaccccgta
     3841 gaaaagatca aaggatcttc ttgagatcct ttttttctgc gcgtaatctg ctgcttgcaa
     3901 acaaaaaaac caccgctacc agcggtggtt tgtttgccgg atcaagagct accaactctt
     3961 tttccgaagg taactggctt cagcagagcg cagataccaa atactgttct tctagtgtag
     4021 ccgtagttag gccaccactt caagaactct gtagcaccgc ctacatacct cgctctgcta
     4081 atcctgttac cagtggctgc tgccagtggc gataagtcgt gtcttaccgg gttggactca
     4141 agacgatagt taccggataa ggcgcagcgg tcgggctgaa cggggggttc gtgcacacag
     4201 cccagcttgg agcgaacgac ctacaccgaa ctgagatacc tacagcgtga gctatgagaa
     4261 agcgccacgc ttcccgaagg gagaaaggcg gacaggtatc cggtaagcgg cagggtcgga
     4321 acaggagagc gcacgaggga gcttccaggg ggaaacgcct ggtatcttta tagtcctgtc
     4381 gggtttcgcc acctctgact tgagcgtcga tttttgtgat gctcgtcagg ggggcggagc
     4441 ctatggaaaa acgccagcaa cgcggccttt ttacggttcc tgctcggatc tgttggaccg
     4501 gacagtagtc atggttgatg ggctgcctgt atcgagtggt gattttgtgc cgagctgccg
     4561 gtcggggagc tgttggctgg ctggtggcag gatatattgt ggtgtaaaca aattgacgct
     4621 tagacaactt aataacacat tgcggacgtt tttaatgtac tggggttgaa cactctgtgc
     4681 cgaattcgga tccagcggtc ctgctgagcc tcgacatgtt gtcgcaaaat tcgccctgga
     4741 cccgcccaac gatttgtcgt cactgtcaag gtttgacctg cacttcattt ggggcccaca
     4801 tacaccaaaa aaatgctgca taattctcgg ggcagcaagt cggttacccg gccgccgtgc
     4861 tggaccgggt tgaatggtgc ccgtaacttt cggtagagcg gacggccaat actcaacttc
     4921 aaggaatctc acccatgcgc gccggcgggg aaccggagtt cccttcagtg agcgttatta
     4981 gttcgccgct cggtgtgtcg tagatactag cccctggggc acttttgaaa tttgaataag
     5041 atttatgtaa tcagtctttt aggtttgacc ggttctgccg ctttttttaa aattggattt
     5101 gtaataataa aacgcaattg tttgttattg tggcgctcta tcatagatgt cgctataaac
     5161 ctattcagca caatatattg ttttcatttt aatattgtac atataagtag tagggtacaa
     5221 tcagtaaatt gaacggagaa tattattcat aaaaatacga tagtaacggg tgatatattc
     5281 attagaatga accgaaaccg gcggtaagga tctgagctac acatgctcag gttttttaca
     5341 acgtgcacaa cagaattgaa agcaaatatc atgcgatcat aggcttctcg catatctcat
     5401 taaagcagga caagcttact cgctttcttt ttcgaaagtt tgagtacctt cagggcatcc
     5461 tcttgataca ttactttcca cttcgattgg ggcaagctgt agcagttctt gcttagaccg
     5521 aattgccatc tcacagagat gctgaagagt tcgcgaccct ccagaaacgg tgatactaac
     5581 tcctcgaaac cgaatactat aggtacatcc gatctggtcg aaaccgaaaa atcgagatgc
     5641 tgcatagtta accgaatctc ccgtccaaga tccaaggact ctgtgcagtg aagcttccgt
     5701 cctgtcgtat ctgagatatc tcttaaatac aactttcccg aaaccccagc tttccttgaa
     5761 accaagggga ttatcttgat tcgaattcgt ctcatcgtta tgtagccgcc actcagtcca
     5821 actcggactt tcgtcaggaa gtttgaaggg agaagtggta cctcctgatc ctccatccca
     5881 acgttcactg ttagcttgtt ccctagcgtc gtttccttgt atagctcgtt ccatcattcg
     5941 atttggtgta tcgagattgg ttatgaaatt cagatgctag tgtaatgtat tggtaatttg
     6001 ggaagatata ataggaagca aggctattta tccatttctg aaaaggcgaa atggcgtcac
     6061 cgcgagcgtc acgcgcattc cgttcttgct gtaaagcgtt gtttggtaca cttttgacta
     6121 gcgaggcttg gcgtgtcagc gtatctattc aaaagtcgtt aatggctgcg gatcaagaaa
     6181 aagttggaat agaaacagaa tacccgcgaa attcaggccc ggttgccatg tcctacacgc
     6241 cgaaataaac gaccaaatta gtagaaaaat aaaaactgac taggatactt acgtcacgtc
     6301 ttgcgcactg atttgaaaaa tctcaatata aactccgcaa gaattcaagc ttggaggtca
     6361 acatggtgga gcacgacact ctggtctact ccaaaaatgt caaagataca gtctcagaag
     6421 atcaaagggc tattgagact tttcaacaaa ggataatttc gggaaacctc ctcggattcc
     6481 attgcccagc tatctgtcac ttcatcgaaa ggacagtaga aaaggaaggt ggctcctaca
     6541 aatgccatca ttgcgataaa ggaaaggcta tcattcaaga tctctctgcc gacagtggtc
     6601 ccaaagatgg acccccaccc acgaggagca tcgtggaaaa agaagaggtt ccaaccacgt
     6661 ctacaaagca agtggattga tgtgataaca tggtggagca cgacactctg gtctactcca
     6721 aaaatgtcaa agatacagtc tcagaagatc aaagggctat tgagactttt caacaaagga
     6781 taatttcggg aaacctcctc ggattccatt gcccagctat ctgtcacttc atcgaaagga
     6841 cagtagaaaa ggaaggtggc tcctacaaat gccatcattg cgataaagga aaggctatca
     6901 ttcaagatct ctctgccgac agtggtccca aagatggacc cccacccacg aggagcatcg
     6961 tggaaaaaga agaggttcca accacgtcta caaagcaagt ggattgatgt gacatctcca
     7021 ctgacgtaag ggatgacgca caatcccact atccttcgca agacccttcc tctatataag
     7081 gaagttcatt tcatttggag aggacacgct cgagtataag agctcatttt tacaacaatt
     7141 accaacaaca acaaacaaca aacaacatta caattacatt tacaattatc gatacaatgg
     7201 gatttgttct cttttcacaa ttgccttcat ttcttcttgt ctctacactt ctcttattcc
     7261 tagtaatatc ccactcttgc cgtgcaggta agtttctgct tctacctttg atatatatat
     7321 aataattatc attaattagt agtaatataa tatttcaaat atttttttca aaataaaaga
     7381 atgtagtata tagcaattgc ttttctgtag tttataagtg tgtatatttt aatttataac
     7441 ttttctaata tatgaccaaa atttgttgat gtgcaggagg tcgcaactta aaagaattat
     7501 ccatgcttga aaggcatgaa aattggatgg ttcatcatgg acgtgtatac aaagatgata
     7561 tagaaaaaga acaccgcttc aagacattca aggaaaacgt tgagttcatc gaatctttca
     7621 acaagaacgg aactcaacgt tataagctag ccgtcaataa atatgctgat ctgaccactg
     7681 aggaattcac aacatcattt atggggctcg acacttcatt actatcccag caagaatcaa
     7741 cagctacaac aacgtccttt aaatatgata gtgtgactga agtgccgaat agcatggact
     7801 ggagaaagag agggagtgtc acaggagtca aggatcaagg tgtatgtgga tgttgttggg
     7861 cattttctgc agttggatca ctagaaggag cctacaaaat tgcaacaggc aacttgatgg
     7921 aattctctga acaggaactt ctcgattgca ccaccaacaa ttatggctgc aacggaggtt
     7981 taatgacgaa tgcattcgat tttatcatag aaaatggtgg aatttcaagg gaatcagact
     8041 atccttatga agaagctcaa aatgtttgca agaccgaaca accagcagca gttactatca
     8101 atggctacga agtcgtacca tctgacgagt catcgttgtt gaaagctgta gtgaatcagc
     8161 cagtgtccat tggaatagct gctagccaag atttacagtt ttacgcggga ggaacttatg
     8221 acggaaactg tgccgatcaa attaaccatg ctgtaacagc gataggatat ggaactgatg
     8281 aggaaggtca gaaatattgg ttgttgaaga attcatgggg aacaagttgg ggcgagaatg
     8341 ggtttatgaa aattataaga gattctgggg atccttcagg tctttgtgat atcgcaaaga
     8401 tgtcatctta tccaaacata gcatgagctt ctctagctag agtcgatcga caagctcgag
     8461 tttctccata ataatgtgtg agtagttccc agataaggga attagggttc ctatagggtt
     8521 tcgctcatgt gttgagcata taagaaaccc ttagtatgta tttgtatttg taaaatactt
     8581 ctatcaataa aatttctaat tcctaaaacc aaaatccagt actaaaatcc agatcgctac
     8641 tagaggatgc acatgtgacc gagggacacg aagtgatccg tttaaactat cagtgtttga
     8701 caggatatat tggcgggtaa acctaagaga aaagagcgtt tattagaata atcggatatt
     8761 taaaagggcg tgaaaaggtt tatccgttcg tccatttgta tgtgcatgcc aaccacaggg
     8821 ttcccctcgg gagtcagc
//
