# Supplementary material for: Bioengineering secreted proteases converts divergent Rcr3 orthologs and paralogs into extracellular immune co-receptors
Source: bioRxiv preprint, doi:10.1101/2024.02.14.580413, version 2 (2024-05-23)
Supplement: Dataset S2 [file 580413_file07.zip › S2_Dataset/pJK105.gb]

LOCUS       pJK105                  3013 bp    DNA     circular     29-JAN-2024
DEFINITION  pL-1M-Rcr3#3 [CTGC-CTAT].
ACCESSION   urn.local...2ctv-ecqffy8
KEYWORDS    .
SOURCE      
  ORGANISM  .
COMMENT     This file is created by Vector NTI http://www.informaxinc.com/.
FEATURES             Location/Qualifiers
     misc_feature    complement(1..213)
                     /note="lacI"
                     /note="Derived using Geneious Prime 2023.2.1 'Annotate
                     from Database' based on nucleotide similarity"
     protein_bind    complement(20..36)
                     /bound_moiety="lac repressor encoded by lacI"
                     /note="lac operator"
                     /note="The lac repressor binds to the lac operator to 
                     inhibit transcription in E. coli. This inhibition can be
                     relieved by adding lactose or
                     isopropyl-beta-D-thiogalactopyranoside (IPTG)."
                     /note="Derived using Geneious Prime 2020.1.1 'Annotate
                     from Database' based on nucleotide similarity"
     promoter        complement(44..74)
                     /note="lac promoter"
                     /note="promoter for the E. coli lac operon"
                     /note="Derived using Geneious Prime 2020.1.1 'Annotate
                     from Database' based on nucleotide similarity"
     protein_bind    complement(89..110)
                     /bound_moiety="E. coli catabolite activator protein"
                     /note="CAP binding site"
                     /note="CAP binding activates transcription in the presence
                      of cAMP."
                     /note="Derived using Geneious Prime 2020.1.1 'Annotate
                     from Database' based on nucleotide similarity"
     regulatory      complement(209..587)
                     /regulatory_class="other"
                     /note="ColE1 ori"
                     /note="Derived using Geneious Prime 2020.1.1 'Annotate
                     from Database' based on nucleotide similarity"
     misc_feature    complement(215..278)
                     /name="L-strand Y effector site"
                     /note="L-strand Y effector site"
                     /note="Derived using Geneious Prime 2020.1.1 'Annotate
                     from Database' based on nucleotide similarity"
     misc_RNA        complement(398..950)
                     /name="RNA-II"
                     /note="Derived using Geneious Prime 2020.1.1 'Annotate
                     from Database' based on nucleotide similarity"
     rep_origin      complement(398..966)
                     /direction="RIGHT"
                     /note="high-copy-number ColE1/pMB1/pBR322/pUC origin of 
                     replication; ori"
                     /note="Derived using Geneious Prime 2020.1.1 'Annotate
                     from Database' based on nucleotide similarity"
                     /label="ori rep origin"
     misc_RNA        840..947
                     /name="RNA-I"
                     /note="Derived using Geneious Prime 2020.1.1 'Annotate
                     from Database' based on nucleotide similarity"
     terminator      916..949
                     /name="Tndr"
                     /note="rho independent terminator"
                     /note="Derived using Geneious Prime 2020.1.1 'Annotate
                     from Database' based on nucleotide similarity"
                     /label="Tndr"
     terminator      969..1007
                     /name="Tndr"
                     /note="rho independent terminator"
                     /note="Derived using Geneious Prime 2020.1.1 'Annotate
                     from Database' based on nucleotide similarity"
                     /label="Tndr"
     terminator      complement(1009..1156)
                     /Note="Beta-lactamase TEM terminator"
                     /note="Derived using Geneious Prime 2023.2.1 'Annotate
                     from Database' based on nucleotide similarity"
                     /label="bla terminator"
     CDS             complement(1157..2017)
                     /gene="bla"
                     /function="ampicillin resistance"
                     /codon_start=1
                     /transl_table=11
                     /product="beta-lactamase"
                     /protein_id="AHK23082.1"
                     /db_xref="GI:588295035"
                     /note="Derived using Geneious Prime 2020.1.1 'Annotate
                     from Database' based on protein similarity"
     promoter        complement(2018..2122)
                     /gene="bla"
                     /note="AmpR promoter"
                     /note="Derived using Geneious Prime 2020.1.1 'Annotate
                     from Database' based on nucleotide similarity"
     rep_origin      complement(2148..2603)
                     /direction="LEFT"
                     /note="<html><body>f1 bacteriophage origin of replication;
                     arrow indicates direction of (+) strand
                     synthesis</body></html>"
                     /note="Derived using Geneious Prime 2020.1.1 'Annotate
                     from Database' based on nucleotide similarity"
                     /label="f1 ori"
     promoter        2771..2789
                     /note="<html><body>promoter for bacteriophage T7 RNA
                     polymerase</body></html>"
                     /note="Derived using Geneious Prime 2020.1.1 'Annotate
                     from Database' based on nucleotide similarity"
                     /label="T7 promoter"
     CDS             <2844..>2912
                     /gene="Rcr3"
                     /note="required for Cf-2-dependent disease resistance"
                     /product="cysteine protease"
                     /protein_id="AAM19207.1"
                     /db_xref="GI:20334373"
                     /note="Derived using Geneious Prime 2020.1.1 'Annotate
                     from Database' based on nucleotide similarity"
                     /label="Rcr3pim fragment 3 CDS"
     promoter        complement(2969..2988)
                     /note="T3_promoter"
                     /note="Derived using Geneious Prime 2020.1.1 'Annotate
                     from Database' based on nucleotide similarity"
ORIGIN      
        1 agctgtttcc tgtgtgaaat tgttatccgc tcacaattcc acacaacata cgagccggaa
       61 gcataaagtg taaagcctgg ggtgcctaat gagtgagcta actcacatta attgcgttgc
      121 gctcactgcc cgctttccag tcgggaaacc tgtcgtgcca gctgcattaa tgaatcggcc
      181 aacgcgcggg gagaggcggt ttgcgtattg ggcgctcttc cgcttcctcg ctcactgact
      241 cgctgcgctc ggtcgttcgg ctgcggcgag cggtatcagc tcactcaaag gcggtaatac
      301 ggttatccac agaatcaggg gataacgcag gaaagaacat gtgagcaaaa ggccagcaaa
      361 aggccaggaa ccgtaaaaag gccgcgttgc tggcgttttt ccataggctc cgcccccctg
      421 acgagcatca caaaaatcga cgctcaagtc agaggtggcg aaacccgaca ggactataaa
      481 gataccaggc gtttccccct ggaagctccc tcgtgcgctc tcctgttccg accctgccgc
      541 ttaccggata cctgtccgcc tttctccctt cgggaagcgt ggcgctttct catagctcac
      601 gctgtaggta tctcagttcg gtgtaggtcg ttcgctccaa gctgggctgt gtgcacgaac
      661 cccccgttca gcccgaccgc tgcgccttat ccggtaacta tcgtcttgag tccaacccgg
      721 taagacacga cttatcgcca ctggcagcag ccactggtaa caggattagc agagcgaggt
      781 atgtaggcgg tgctacagag ttcttgaagt ggtggcctaa ctacggctac actagaagga
      841 cagtatttgg tatctgcgct ctgctgaagc cagttacctt cggaaaaaga gttggtagct
      901 cttgatccgg caaacaaacc accgctggta gcggtggttt ttttgtttgc aagcagcaga
      961 ttacgcgcag aaaaaaagga tctcaagaag atcctttgat cttttctacg gggtctgacg
     1021 ctcagtggaa cgaaaactca cgttaaggga ttttggtcat gagattatca aaaaggatct
     1081 tcacctagat ccttttaaat taaaaatgaa gttttaaatc aatctaaagt atatatgagt
     1141 aaacttggtc tgacagttac caatgcttaa tcagtgaggc acctatctca gcgatctgtc
     1201 tatttcgttc atccatagtt gcctgactcc ccgtcgtgta gataactacg atacgggagg
     1261 gcttaccatc tggccccagt gctgcaatga taccgcgaga tccacgctca ccggctccag
     1321 atttatcagc aataaaccag ccagccggaa gggccgagcg cagaagtggt cctgcaactt
     1381 tatccgcctc catccagtct attaattgtt gccgggaagc tagagtaagt agttcgccag
     1441 ttaatagttt gcgcaacgtt gttgccattg ctacaggcat cgtggtgtca cgctcgtcgt
     1501 ttggtatggc ttcattcagc tccggttccc aacgatcaag gcgagttaca tgatccccca
     1561 tgttgtgcaa aaaagcggtt agctccttcg gtcctccgat cgttgtcaga agtaagttgg
     1621 ccgcagtgtt atcactcatg gttatggcag cactgcataa ttctcttact gtcatgccat
     1681 ccgtaagatg cttttctgtg actggtgagt actcaaccaa gtcattctga gaatagtgta
     1741 tgcggcgacc gagttgctct tgcccggcgt caatacggga taataccgcg ccacatagca
     1801 gaactttaaa agtgctcatc attggaaaac gttcttcggg gcgaaaactc tcaaggatct
     1861 taccgctgtt gagatccagt tcgatgtaac ccactcgtgc acccaactga tcttcagcat
     1921 cttttacttt caccagcgtt tctgggtgag caaaaacagg aaggcaaaat gccgcaaaaa
     1981 agggaataag ggcgacacgg aaatgttgaa tactcatact cttccttttt caatattatt
     2041 gaagcattta tcagggttat tgtctcatga gcggatacat atttgaatgt atttagaaaa
     2101 ataaacaaat aggggttccg cgcacatttc cccgaaaagt gccacctaaa ttgtaagcgt
     2161 taatattttg ttaaaattcg cgttaaattt ttgttaaatc agctcatttt ttaaccaata
     2221 ggccgaaatc ggcaaaatcc cttataaatc aaaagaatag accgagatag ggtnnnnnnn
     2281 nnnnnnnnnn nnnnnnnnnn nnnnnnnnnn aaagaacgtg gactccaacg tcaaaggnnn
     2341 nnnnnnnnnn nnnnnnnnnn nnnnnnnnnn nnnnnnnnnn nnnnnntnnn nnnnnnnnnn
     2401 nnnnnnnnnn nnnnnnnnnn nnnnnnnnnn nnnnnnnnnn nnnnnnnnnn nnnnnnnnnn
     2461 nnnnnnnnnn nnnnnnnngn nnnnnnnnnn nnnnnnnnnn nnnnnnnnnn nnnnnnnnnn
     2521 nnnnnnnnnn nnnnnnnnnn nnnnnnnnnn nnnnnnnnnn nnnnnnnnnn nnnnnnnnnn
     2581 nnnnnnnnnn nnnnnnnnnn nnncccattc gccattcagg ctgcgcaact gttgggaagg
     2641 gcgatcggtg cgggcctctt cgctattacg ccagctggcg aaagggggat gtgctgcaag
     2701 gcgattaagt tgggtaacgc cagggttttc ccagtcacga cgttgtaaaa cgacggccag
     2761 tgagcgcgcg taatacgact cactataggg cgaattgggt acggccgtca aggccaagct
     2821 tcccacttat tgaagacaac tgcaacggag gtttaatgac gaatgcattc gattttatca
     2881 tagaaaatgg tggaatttca agggaatcag actatttgtc ttcaaactta gggatatcac
     2941 gtgaagcttg caagctccag cttttgttcc ctttagtgag ggttaattgc gcgcttggcg
     3001 taatcatggt cat
//
