# Supplementary material for: Bioengineering secreted proteases converts divergent Rcr3 orthologs and paralogs into extracellular immune co-receptors
Source: bioRxiv preprint, doi:10.1101/2024.02.14.580413, version 2 (2024-05-23)
Supplement: Dataset S2 [file 580413_file07.zip › S2_Dataset/pJK115.gb]

LOCUS       pJK115                  3084 bp    DNA     circular     29-JAN-2024
DEFINITION  pL-1M-Pip1#5 [CAGC-TTGG].
ACCESSION   urn.local...2cuc-ecqffyb
KEYWORDS    .
SOURCE      
  ORGANISM  .
COMMENT     This file is created by Vector NTI http://www.informaxinc.com/.
FEATURES             Location/Qualifiers
     misc_feature    complement(1..213)
                     /note="lacI"
                     /note="Derived using Geneious Prime 2023.2.1 'Annotate
                     from Database' based on nucleotide similarity"
     protein_bind    complement(20..36)
                     /bound_moiety="lac repressor encoded by lacI"
                     /note="lac operator"
                     /note="The lac repressor binds to the lac operator to 
                     inhibit transcription in E. coli. This inhibition can be
                     relieved by adding lactose or
                     isopropyl-beta-D-thiogalactopyranoside (IPTG)."
                     /note="Derived using Geneious Prime 2020.1.1 'Annotate
                     from Database' based on nucleotide similarity"
     promoter        complement(44..74)
                     /note="lac promoter"
                     /note="promoter for the E. coli lac operon"
                     /note="Derived using Geneious Prime 2020.1.1 'Annotate
                     from Database' based on nucleotide similarity"
     protein_bind    complement(89..110)
                     /bound_moiety="E. coli catabolite activator protein"
                     /note="CAP binding site"
                     /note="CAP binding activates transcription in the presence
                      of cAMP."
                     /note="Derived using Geneious Prime 2020.1.1 'Annotate
                     from Database' based on nucleotide similarity"
     regulatory      complement(209..587)
                     /regulatory_class="other"
                     /note="ColE1 ori"
                     /note="Derived using Geneious Prime 2020.1.1 'Annotate
                     from Database' based on nucleotide similarity"
     misc_feature    complement(215..278)
                     /name="L-strand Y effector site"
                     /note="L-strand Y effector site"
                     /note="Derived using Geneious Prime 2020.1.1 'Annotate
                     from Database' based on nucleotide similarity"
     misc_RNA        complement(398..950)
                     /name="RNA-II"
                     /note="Derived using Geneious Prime 2020.1.1 'Annotate
                     from Database' based on nucleotide similarity"
     rep_origin      complement(398..966)
                     /direction="RIGHT"
                     /note="high-copy-number ColE1/pMB1/pBR322/pUC origin of 
                     replication; ori"
                     /note="Derived using Geneious Prime 2020.1.1 'Annotate
                     from Database' based on nucleotide similarity"
                     /label="ori rep origin"
     misc_RNA        840..947
                     /name="RNA-I"
                     /note="Derived using Geneious Prime 2020.1.1 'Annotate
                     from Database' based on nucleotide similarity"
     terminator      916..949
                     /name="Tndr"
                     /note="rho independent terminator"
                     /note="Derived using Geneious Prime 2020.1.1 'Annotate
                     from Database' based on nucleotide similarity"
                     /label="Tndr"
     terminator      969..1007
                     /name="Tndr"
                     /note="rho independent terminator"
                     /note="Derived using Geneious Prime 2020.1.1 'Annotate
                     from Database' based on nucleotide similarity"
                     /label="Tndr"
     terminator      complement(1009..1156)
                     /Note="Beta-lactamase TEM terminator"
                     /note="Derived using Geneious Prime 2023.2.1 'Annotate
                     from Database' based on nucleotide similarity"
                     /label="bla terminator"
     CDS             complement(1157..2017)
                     /gene="bla"
                     /function="ampicillin resistance"
                     /codon_start=1
                     /transl_table=11
                     /product="beta-lactamase"
                     /protein_id="AHK23082.1"
                     /db_xref="GI:588295035"
                     /note="Derived using Geneious Prime 2020.1.1 'Annotate
                     from Database' based on protein similarity"
     promoter        complement(2018..2122)
                     /gene="bla"
                     /note="AmpR promoter"
                     /note="Derived using Geneious Prime 2020.1.1 'Annotate
                     from Database' based on nucleotide similarity"
     rep_origin      complement(2148..2603)
                     /direction="LEFT"
                     /note="<html><body>f1 bacteriophage origin of replication;
                     arrow indicates direction of (+) strand
                     synthesis</body></html>"
                     /note="Derived using Geneious Prime 2020.1.1 'Annotate
                     from Database' based on nucleotide similarity"
                     /label="f1 ori"
     promoter        2771..2789
                     /note="<html><body>promoter for bacteriophage T7 RNA
                     polymerase</body></html>"
                     /note="Derived using Geneious Prime 2020.1.1 'Annotate
                     from Database' based on nucleotide similarity"
                     /label="T7 promoter"
     CDS             <2843..>2983
                     /gene="pip1"
                     /product="phytophthora-inhibited protease 1"
                     /protein_id="ABG23376.1"
                     /db_xref="GI:108937128"
                     /note="Derived using Geneious Prime 2020.1.1 'Annotate
                     from Database' based on nucleotide similarity"
                     /label="Pip1 fragment 5 CDS"
     promoter        complement(3040..3059)
                     /note="T3_promoter"
                     /note="Derived using Geneious Prime 2020.1.1 'Annotate
                     from Database' based on nucleotide similarity"
ORIGIN      
        1 agctgtttcc tgtgtgaaat tgttatccgc tcacaattcc acacaacata cgagccggaa
       61 gcataaagtg taaagcctgg ggtgcctaat gagtgagcta actcacatta attgcgttgc
      121 gctcactgcc cgctttccag tcgggaaacc tgtcgtgcca gctgcattaa tgaatcggcc
      181 aacgcgcggg gagaggcggt ttgcgtattg ggcgctcttc cgcttcctcg ctcactgact
      241 cgctgcgctc ggtcgttcgg ctgcggcgag cggtatcagc tcactcaaag gcggtaatac
      301 ggttatccac agaatcaggg gataacgcag gaaagaacat gtgagcaaaa ggccagcaaa
      361 aggccaggaa ccgtaaaaag gccgcgttgc tggcgttttt ccataggctc cgcccccctg
      421 acgagcatca caaaaatcga cgctcaagtc agaggtggcg aaacccgaca ggactataaa
      481 gataccaggc gtttccccct ggaagctccc tcgtgcgctc tcctgttccg accctgccgc
      541 ttaccggata cctgtccgcc tttctccctt cgggaagcgt ggcgctttct catagctcac
      601 gctgtaggta tctcagttcg gtgtaggtcg ttcgctccaa gctgggctgt gtgcacgaac
      661 cccccgttca gcccgaccgc tgcgccttat ccggtaacta tcgtcttgag tccaacccgg
      721 taagacacga cttatcgcca ctggcagcag ccactggtaa caggattagc agagcgaggt
      781 atgtaggcgg tgctacagag ttcttgaagt ggtggcctaa ctacggctac actagaagga
      841 cagtatttgg tatctgcgct ctgctgaagc cagttacctt cggaaaaaga gttggtagct
      901 cttgatccgg caaacaaacc accgctggta gcggtggttt ttttgtttgc aagcagcaga
      961 ttacgcgcag aaaaaaagga tctcaagaag atcctttgat cttttctacg gggtctgacg
     1021 ctcagtggaa cgaaaactca cgttaaggga ttttggtcat gagattatca aaaaggatct
     1081 tcacctagat ccttttaaat taaaaatgaa gttttaaatc aatctaaagt atatatgagt
     1141 aaacttggtc tgacagttac caatgcttaa tcagtgaggc acctatctca gcgatctgtc
     1201 tatttcgttc atccatagtt gcctgactcc ccgtcgtgta gataactacg atacgggagg
     1261 gcttaccatc tggccccagt gctgcaatga taccgcgaga tccacgctca ccggctccag
     1321 atttatcagc aataaaccag ccagccggaa gggccgagcg cagaagtggt cctgcaactt
     1381 tatccgcctc catccagtct attaattgtt gccgggaagc tagagtaagt agttcgccag
     1441 ttaatagttt gcgcaacgtt gttgccattg ctacaggcat cgtggtgtca cgctcgtcgt
     1501 ttggtatggc ttcattcagc tccggttccc aacgatcaag gcgagttaca tgatccccca
     1561 tgttgtgcaa aaaagcggtt agctccttcg gtcctccgat cgttgtcaga agtaagttgg
     1621 ccgcagtgtt atcactcatg gttatggcag cactgcataa ttctcttact gtcatgccat
     1681 ccgtaagatg cttttctgtg actggtgagt actcaaccaa gtcattctga gaatagtgta
     1741 tgcggcgacc gagttgctct tgcccggcgt caatacggga taataccgcg ccacatagca
     1801 gaactttaaa agtgctcatc attggaaaac gttcttcggg gcgaaaactc tcaaggatct
     1861 taccgctgtt gagatccagt tcgatgtaac ccactcgtgc acccaactga tcttcagcat
     1921 cttttacttt caccagcgtt tctgggtgag caaaaacagg aaggcaaaat gccgcaaaaa
     1981 agggaataag ggcgacacgg aaatgttgaa tactcatact cttccttttt caatattatt
     2041 gaagcattta tcagggttat tgtctcatga gcggatacat atttgaatgt atttagaaaa
     2101 ataaacaaat aggggttccg cgcacatttc cccgaaaagt gccacctaaa ttgtaagcgt
     2161 taatattttg ttaaaattcg cgttaaattt ttgttaaatc agctcatttt ttaaccaata
     2221 ggccgaaatc ggcaaaatcc cttataaatc aaaagaatag accgagatag ggtnnnnnnn
     2281 nnnnnnnnnn nnnnnnnnnn nnnnnnnnnn aaagaacgtg gactccaacg tcaaaggnnn
     2341 nnnnnnnnnn nnnnnnnnnn nnnnnnnnnn nnnnnnnnnn nnnnnntnnn nnnnnnnnnn
     2401 nnnnnnnnnn nnnnnnnnnn nnnnnnnnnn nnnnnnnnnn nnnnnnnnnn nnnnnnnnnn
     2461 nnnnnnnnnn nnnnnnnngn nnnnnnnnnn nnnnnnnnnn nnnnnnnnnn nnnnnnnnnn
     2521 nnnnnnnnnn nnnnnnnnnn nnnnnnnnnn nnnnnnnnnn nnnnnnnnnn nnnnnnnnnn
     2581 nnnnnnnnnn nnnnnnnnnn nnncccattc gccattcagg ctgcgcaact gttgggaagg
     2641 gcgatcggtg cgggcctctt cgctattacg ccagctggcg aaagggggat gtgctgcaag
     2701 gcgattaagt tgggtaacgc cagggttttc ccagtcacga cgttgtaaaa cgacggccag
     2761 tgagcgcgcg taatacgact cactataggg cgaattgggt acggccgtca aggccaagct
     2821 tcccacttat tgaagacaac agcctatttc tgttggtatt gcggctaacg atgagtttca
     2881 tatgtacgga agtggaatat atgatggaag ttgtaattct agactgaatc atgcagtgac
     2941 agttataggt tatgggacaa gtgaagaaga tggtacaaaa tattggttgt cttcaaactt
     3001 agggatatca cgtgaagctt gcaagctcca gcttttgttc cctttagtga gggttaattg
     3061 cgcgcttggc gtaatcatgg tcat
//
