# Supplementary material for: Bioengineering secreted proteases converts divergent Rcr3 orthologs and paralogs into extracellular immune co-receptors
Source: bioRxiv preprint, doi:10.1101/2024.02.14.580413, version 2 (2024-05-23)
Supplement: Dataset S2 [file 580413_file07.zip › S2_Dataset/pJK183.gb]

LOCUS       pJK183                  2827 bp    DNA     circular UNA 29-JAN-2024
DEFINITION  pL-1V-Amp.
ACCESSION   urn.local...2ctg-ecqffy6
VERSION     urn.local...2ctg-ecqffy6
KEYWORDS    .
SOURCE      
  ORGANISM  .
FEATURES             Location/Qualifiers
     protein_bind    complement(29..50)
                     /bound_moiety="E. coli catabolite activator protein"
                     /note="CAP binding site"
                     /note="CAP binding activates transcription in the presence
                      of cAMP."
                     /note="Derived using Geneious Prime 2020.1.1 'Annotate
                     from Database' based on nucleotide similarity"
                     /label="CAP binding site protein bind"
     regulatory      complement(149..527)
                     /regulatory_class="other"
                     /note="ColE1 ori"
                     /note="Derived using Geneious Prime 2020.1.1 'Annotate
                     from Database' based on nucleotide similarity"
                     /label="ColE1 ori regulatory"
     misc_feature    complement(155..218)
                     /name="L-strand Y effector site"
                     /note="L-strand Y effector site"
                     /note="Derived using Geneious Prime 2020.1.1 'Annotate
                     from Database' based on nucleotide similarity"
                     /label="L-strand Y effector site"
     rep_origin      complement(338..906)
                     /direction="RIGHT"
                     /note="high-copy-number ColE1/pMB1/pBR322/pUC origin of 
                     replication; ori"
                     /note="Derived using Geneious Prime 2020.1.1 'Annotate
                     from Database' based on nucleotide similarity"
                     /label="ori rep origin"
     misc_RNA        complement(338..890)
                     /name="RNA-II"
                     /note="Derived using Geneious Prime 2020.1.1 'Annotate
                     from Database' based on nucleotide similarity"
                     /label="RNA-II"
     misc_RNA        780..887
                     /name="RNA-I"
                     /note="Derived using Geneious Prime 2020.1.1 'Annotate
                     from Database' based on nucleotide similarity"
                     /label="RNA-I"
     terminator      856..889
                     /name="Tndr"
                     /note="rho independent terminator"
                     /note="Derived using Geneious Prime 2020.1.1 'Annotate
                     from Database' based on nucleotide similarity"
                     /label="Tndr"
     terminator      909..947
                     /name="Tndr"
                     /note="rho independent terminator"
                     /note="Derived using Geneious Prime 2020.1.1 'Annotate
                     from Database' based on nucleotide similarity"
                     /label="Tndr"
     terminator      complement(949..1096)
                     /Note="Beta-lactamase TEM terminator"
                     /note="Derived using Geneious Prime 2023.2.1 'Annotate
                     from Database' based on nucleotide similarity"
                     /label="bla terminator"
     CDS             complement(1097..1957)
                     /gene="bla"
                     /function="ampicillin resistance"
                     /codon_start=1
                     /transl_table=11
                     /product="beta-lactamase"
                     /protein_id="AHK23082.1"
                     /db_xref="GI:588295035"
                     /note="Derived using Geneious Prime 2020.1.1 'Annotate
                     from Database' based on protein similarity"
                     /label="bla CDS"
     promoter        complement(1958..2062)
                     /gene="bla"
                     /note="AmpR promoter"
                     /note="Derived using Geneious Prime 2020.1.1 'Annotate
                     from Database' based on nucleotide similarity"
                     /label="bla promoter"
     misc_feature    complement(2228..2819)
                     /label="MCS BsaI ACAT-TTGT"
     misc_feature    2316..2326
                     /name="hairpin"
                     /note="Derived using Geneious Prime 2020.1.1 'Annotate
                     from Database' based on nucleotide similarity"
                     /label="hairpin"
     CDS             complement(2324..2647)
                     /gene="lacZ"
                     /codon_start=1
                     /transl_table=11
                     /product="beta-galactosidase"
                     /protein_id="AHK23083.1"
                     /db_xref="GI:588295036"
                     /note="Derived using Geneious Prime 2020.1.1 'Annotate
                     from Database' based on protein similarity"
                     /label="lacZ CDS"
     protein_bind    complement(2667..2683)
                     /bound_moiety="lac repressor encoded by lacI"
                     /note="lac operator"
                     /note="The lac repressor binds to the lac operator to 
                     inhibit transcription in E. coli. This inhibition can be
                     relieved by adding lactose or
                     isopropyl-beta-D-thiogalactopyranoside (IPTG)."
                     /note="Derived using Geneious Prime 2020.1.1 'Annotate
                     from Database' based on nucleotide similarity"
                     /label="lac operator protein bind"
     promoter        complement(2691..2721)
                     /note="lac promoter"
                     /note="promoter for the E. coli lac operon"
                     /note="Derived using Geneious Prime 2020.1.1 'Annotate
                     from Database' based on nucleotide similarity"
                     /label="lac promoter"
     protein_bind    complement(2736..2757)
                     /bound_moiety="E. coli catabolite activator protein"
                     /note="CAP binding site"
                     /note="CAP binding activates transcription in the presence
                      of cAMP."
                     /note="Derived using Geneious Prime 2020.1.1 'Annotate
                     from Database' based on nucleotide similarity"
                     /label="CAP binding site protein bind"
ORIGIN      
        1 gcataaagtg taaagcctgg ggtgcctaat gagtgagcta actcacatta attgcgttgc
       61 gctcactgcc cgctttccag tcgggaaacc tgtcgtgcca gctgcattaa tgaatcggcc
      121 aacgcgcggg gagaggcggt ttgcgtattg ggcgctcttc cgcttcctcg ctcactgact
      181 cgctgcgctc ggtcgttcgg ctgcggcgag cggtatcagc tcactcaaag gcggtaatac
      241 ggttatccac agaatcaggg gataacgcag gaaagaacat gtgagcaaaa ggccagcaaa
      301 aggccaggaa ccgtaaaaag gccgcgttgc tggcgttttt ccataggctc cgcccccctg
      361 acgagcatca caaaaatcga cgctcaagtc agaggtggcg aaacccgaca ggactataaa
      421 gataccaggc gtttccccct ggaagctccc tcgtgcgctc tcctgttccg accctgccgc
      481 ttaccggata cctgtccgcc tttctccctt cgggaagcgt ggcgctttct catagctcac
      541 gctgtaggta tctcagttcg gtgtaggtcg ttcgctccaa gctgggctgt gtgcacgaac
      601 cccccgttca gcccgaccgc tgcgccttat ccggtaacta tcgtcttgag tccaacccgg
      661 taagacacga cttatcgcca ctggcagcag ccactggtaa caggattagc agagcgaggt
      721 atgtaggcgg tgctacagag ttcttgaagt ggtggcctaa ctacggctac actagaagga
      781 cagtatttgg tatctgcgct ctgctgaagc cagttacctt cggaaaaaga gttggtagct
      841 cttgatccgg caaacaaacc accgctggta gcggtggttt ttttgtttgc aagcagcaga
      901 ttacgcgcag aaaaaaagga tctcaagaag atcctttgat cttttctacg gggtctgacg
      961 ctcagtggaa cgaaaactca cgttaaggga ttttggtcat gagattatca aaaaggatct
     1021 tcacctagat ccttttaaat taaaaatgaa gttttaaatc aatctaaagt atatatgagt
     1081 aaacttggtc tgacagttac caatgcttaa tcagtgaggc acctatctca gcgatctgtc
     1141 tatttcgttc atccatagtt gcctgactcc ccgtcgtgta gataactacg atacgggagg
     1201 gcttaccatc tggccccagt gctgcaatga taccgcgaga tccacgctca ccggctccag
     1261 atttatcagc aataaaccag ccagccggaa gggccgagcg cagaagtggt cctgcaactt
     1321 tatccgcctc catccagtct attaattgtt gccgggaagc tagagtaagt agttcgccag
     1381 ttaatagttt gcgcaacgtt gttgccattg ctacaggcat cgtggtgtca cgctcgtcgt
     1441 ttggtatggc ttcattcagc tccggttccc aacgatcaag gcgagttaca tgatccccca
     1501 tgttgtgcaa aaaagcggtt agctccttcg gtcctccgat cgttgtcaga agtaagttgg
     1561 ccgcagtgtt atcactcatg gttatggcag cactgcataa ttctcttact gtcatgccat
     1621 ccgtaagatg cttttctgtg actggtgagt actcaaccaa gtcattctga gaatagtgta
     1681 tgcggcgacc gagttgctct tgcccggcgt caatacggga taataccgcg ccacatagca
     1741 gaactttaaa agtgctcatc attggaaaac gttcttcggg gcgaaaactc tcaaggatct
     1801 taccgctgtt gagatccagt tcgatgtaac ccactcgtgc acccaactga tcttcagcat
     1861 cttttacttt caccagcgtt tctgggtgag caaaaacagg aaggcaaaat gccgcaaaaa
     1921 agggaataag ggcgacacgg aaatgttgaa tactcatact cttccttttt caatattatt
     1981 gaagcattta tcagggttat tgtctcatga gcggatacat atttgaatgt atttagaaaa
     2041 ataaacaaat aggggttccg cgcacatttc cccgaaaagt gccacctaaa ttgtaagcgt
     2101 taatattttg ttaaaattcg cgttaaattt ttgttaaatc agctcatttt ttaaccaata
     2161 ggccgaaatc ggcaaaatcc cttataaatc aaaagaatag accgagatag ggttgagtgg
     2221 aagacaatga gaccgtcaca gcttgtctgt aagcggatgc cgggagcaga caagcccgtc
     2281 agggcgcgtc agcgggtgtt ggcgggtgtc ggggctggct taactatgcg gcatcagagc
     2341 agattgtact gagagtgcac catatgcggt gtgaaatacc gcacagatgc gtaaggagaa
     2401 aataccgcat caggcgccat tcgccattca ggctgcgcaa ctgttgggaa gggcgatcgg
     2461 tgcgggcctc ttcgctatta cgccagctgg cgaaaggggg atgtgctgca aggcgattaa
     2521 gttgggtaac gccagggttt tcccagtcac gacgttgtaa aacgacggcc agtgaattcg
     2581 agctcggtac ccggggatcc tctagagtcg acctgcaggc atgcaagctt ggcgtaatca
     2641 tggtcatagc tgtttcctgt gtgaaattgt tatccgctca caattccaca caacatacga
     2701 gccggaagca taaagtgtaa agcctggggt gcctaatgag tgagctaact cacattaatt
     2761 gcgttgcgct cactgcccgc tttccagtcg ggaaacctgt cgtgccagct gcggtctcta
     2821 tgtcttc
//
