# Supplementary material for: Bioengineering secreted proteases converts divergent Rcr3 orthologs and paralogs into extracellular immune co-receptors
Source: bioRxiv preprint, doi:10.1101/2024.02.14.580413, version 2 (2024-05-23)
Supplement: Dataset S2 [file 580413_file07.zip › S2_Dataset/pJK479.gb]

LOCUS       pJK479                  8847 bp    DNA     circular UNA 29-JAN-2024
DEFINITION  pL2M-P19//2x35S::NtPR1a-rNbRcr3ΔSP^DPS.
ACCESSION   urn.local...2cze-ecqffzd
VERSION     urn.local...2cze-ecqffzd
KEYWORDS    .
SOURCE      
  ORGANISM  .
FEATURES             Location/Qualifiers
     misc_feature    1..2785
                     /note="pVS1ori short"
                     /note="Derived using Geneious Prime 2023.1.2 'Annotate
                     from Database' based on nucleotide similarity"
                     /label="pVS1ori short"
     CDS             193..822
                     /note="StaA; similar to IncC2"
                     /codon_start=1
                     /transl_table=11
                     /product="pVS1 partitioning protein"
                     /protein_id="AAD19678.1"
                     /db_xref="GI:4378781"
                     /note="Derived using Geneious Prime 2023.1.2 'Annotate
                     from Database' based on protein similarity"
                     /label="pVS1 partitioning protein CDS"
     CDS             843..1058
                     /note="ORF3; not required for stable maintenance"
                     /codon_start=1
                     /transl_table=11
                     /product="hypothetical protein"
                     /protein_id="AAD19679.1"
                     /db_xref="GI:4378782"
                     /note="Derived using Geneious Prime 2023.1.2 'Annotate
                     from Database' based on protein similarity"
                     /label="hypothetical protein CDS"
     misc_feature    1089..1101
                     /name="KorB box"
                     /note="KorB box"
                     /note="Derived using Geneious Prime 2023.1.2 'Annotate
                     from Database' based on nucleotide similarity"
                     /label="KorB box"
     CDS             1217..2323
                     /note="RepA"
                     /transl_table=11
                     /product="pVS1 replication protein"
                     /protein_id="AAD19680.1"
                     /db_xref="GI:4378783"
                     /note="Derived using Geneious Prime 2023.1.2 'Annotate
                     from Database' based on protein similarity"
                     /label="pVS1 replication protein CDS"
     rep_origin      2389..2583
                     /note="pVS1 origin of replication"
                     /note="Derived using Geneious Prime 2023.1.2 'Annotate
                     from Database' based on nucleotide similarity"
                     /label="pVS1 origin of replication rep origin"
     misc_feature    2389..2396
                     /note="DnaA box"
                     /note="Derived using Geneious Prime 2023.1.2 'Annotate
                     from Database' based on nucleotide similarity"
                     /label="DnaA box"
     repeat_region   2400..2483
                     /note="21 bp repeats"
                     /rpt_type="direct"
                     /note="Derived using Geneious Prime 2023.1.2 'Annotate
                     from Database' based on nucleotide similarity"
                     /label="21 bp repeats repeat region"
     misc_feature    2484..2575
                     /note="AT-rich region"
                     /note="Derived using Geneious Prime 2023.1.2 'Annotate
                     from Database' based on nucleotide similarity"
                     /label="AT-rich region"
     misc_feature    2576..2583
                     /note="DnaA box"
                     /note="Derived using Geneious Prime 2023.1.2 'Annotate
                     from Database' based on nucleotide similarity"
                     /label="DnaA box"
     promoter        2791..2895
                     /gene="bla"
                     /note="AmpR promoter"
                     /note="Derived using Geneious Prime 2023.1.2 'Annotate
                     from Database' based on nucleotide similarity"
                     /label="bla promoter"
     CDS             2896..3690
                     /gene="aphA"
                     /function="kanamycin resistance"
                     /codon_start=1
                     /transl_table=11
                     /product="aminoglycoside 3'-phosphotransferase"
                     /protein_id="ADZ30886.1"
                     /db_xref="GI:325559604"
                     /note="Derived using Geneious Prime 2023.1.2 'Annotate
                     from Database' based on protein similarity"
                     /label="aphA CDS"
     terminator      3691..3838
                     /Note="Beta-lactamase TEM terminator"
                     /note="Derived using Geneious Prime 2023.1.2 'Annotate
                     from Database' based on nucleotide similarity"
                     /label="bla terminator"
     terminator      complement(3840..3878)
                     /name="Tndr"
                     /note="rho independent terminator"
                     /note="Derived using Geneious Prime 2023.1.2 'Annotate
                     from Database' based on nucleotide similarity"
                     /label="Tndr"
     rep_origin      3881..4449
                     /direction="RIGHT"
                     /note="high-copy-number ColE1/pMB1/pBR322/pUC origin of 
                     replication; ori"
                     /note="Derived using Geneious Prime 2023.1.2 'Annotate
                     from Database' based on nucleotide similarity"
                     /label="ori rep origin"
     misc_RNA        3897..4449
                     /name="RNA-II"
                     /note="Derived using Geneious Prime 2023.1.2 'Annotate
                     from Database' based on nucleotide similarity"
                     /label="RNA-II"
     terminator      complement(3898..3931)
                     /name="Tndr"
                     /note="rho independent terminator"
                     /note="Derived using Geneious Prime 2023.1.2 'Annotate
                     from Database' based on nucleotide similarity"
                     /label="Tndr"
     misc_RNA        complement(3900..4007)
                     /name="RNA-I"
                     /note="Derived using Geneious Prime 2023.1.2 'Annotate
                     from Database' based on nucleotide similarity"
                     /label="RNA-I"
     misc_feature    4516..4662
                     /note="LB; left border. Identical to sequence near
                     agrocinopine synthase on Agrobacterium tumefaciens strain
                     1D1460 plasmid pTi1D1460 (CP032929 nucleotides 161,573 -
                     161,719). "
                     /note="Derived using Geneious Prime 2023.1.2 'Annotate
                     from Database' based on nucleotide similarity"
                     /label="LB; left border"
     misc_feature    4585..4609
                     /note="T-DNA left border sequence (Thole et al., (2007)
                     Plant Physiol 145:1211-1219)"
                     /note="Derived using Geneious Prime 2023.1.2 'Annotate
                     from Database' based on nucleotide similarity"
                     /label="misc"
     terminator      complement(4701..5408)
                     /note="OCS terminator"
                     /note="octopine synthase terminator"
                     /note="Derived using Geneious Prime 2023.1.2 'Annotate
                     from Database' based on nucleotide similarity"
                     /label="OCS terminator"
     CDS             complement(5416..5934)
                     /gene="p19"
                     /note="Tombusvirus RNA silencing suppressor 19 kDa
                     protein; similar to CAC01277.1; characterized in PubMed ID
                     18944038"
                     /codon_start=1
                     /transl_table=11
                     /product="RNA silencing suppressor 19 kDa protein"
                     /protein_id="AIN46664.1"
                     /db_xref="GI:684152027"
                     /note="Derived using Geneious Prime 2023.1.2 'Annotate
                     from Database' based on protein similarity"
                     /label="p19 CDS"
     promoter        complement(5939..6319)
                     /note="mas1'-2' mannopine synthase promoter; mas2' drives
                     MCS2 ORF; mas1' truncated by 96 nt; enhancer elements,
                     TATA box, and start codon missing"
                     /note="Derived using Geneious Prime 2023.1.2 'Annotate
                     from Database' based on nucleotide similarity"
                     /label="truncated MAS promoter"
     promoter        6359..7102
                     /note="Double CaMV 35S"
                     /note="Derived using Geneious Prime 2023.1.2 'Annotate
                     from Database' based on nucleotide similarity"
                     /label="2x35S pro (Plant Parts Kit)"
     misc_feature    7135..7189
                     /note="TMV Omega; translational enhancer from the tobacco
                     mosaic virus 5'-leader sequence (Gallie et al., 1988)"
                     /note="Derived using Geneious Prime 2023.1.2 'Annotate
                     from Database' based on nucleotide similarity"
                     /label="TMV Omega (Plant parts kit)"
     sig_peptide     7197..7286
                     /peptide="MGFVLFSQLPSFLLVSTLLLFLVISHSCRA"
                     /note="Derived using Geneious Prime 2023.1.2 'Annotate
                     from Database' based on protein similarity"
                     /label="signal peptide"
     CDS             7197..7286
                     /codon_start=1
                     /transl_table=1
                     /note="Nicotiana tabacum PR1a signal peptide (AA 1 to 30)"
                     /note="Derived using Geneious Prime 2023.1.2 'Annotate
                     from Database' based on protein similarity"
                     /label="NtPR1a SP CDS"
     CDS             join(7287,7477..7484)
                     /label="linker CDS"
     intron          7288..7476
                     /Note="Portable intron (PIV2 aka IV2)"
                     /note="Derived using Geneious Prime 2023.1.2 'Annotate
                     from Database' based on nucleotide similarity"
                     /label="PIV2"
     CDS             <7482..8435
                     /label="rNbRCR3^DPS CDS"
     terminator      8440..8643
                     /note="CaMV poly(A) signal; cauliflower mosaic virus
                     polyadenylation signal"
                     /note="Plant parts kit"
                     /note="Derived using Geneious Prime 2023.1.2 'Annotate
                     from Database' based on nucleotide similarity"
                     /label="35S terminator"
     misc_feature    complement(8689..8843)
                     /note="RB; Right border. Identical to sequence near
                     D-nopaline dehydrogenase on Agrobacterium tumefaciens
                     strain 1D1460 plasmid pTi1D1460 (CP032929 nucleotides
                     186,435 - 186,589). "
                     /note="Derived using Geneious Prime 2023.1.2 'Annotate
                     from Database' based on nucleotide similarity"
                     /label="RB"
     misc_feature    8707..8731
                     /note="T-DNA right border sequence (Thole et al., (2007)
                     Plant Physiol 145:1211-1219)"
                     /note="Derived using Geneious Prime 2023.1.2 'Annotate
                     from Database' based on nucleotide similarity"
                     /label="misc"
ORIGIN      
        1 cgtgcggctg catgaaatcc tggccggttt gtctgatgcc aagctggcgg cctggccggc
       61 cagcttggcc gctgaagaaa ccgagcgccg ccgtctaaaa aggtgatgtg tatttgagta
      121 aaacagcttg cgtcatgcgg tcgctgcgta tatgatgcga tgagtaaata aacaaatacg
      181 caaggggaac gcatgaaggt tatcgctgta cttaaccaga aaggcgggtc aggcaagacg
      241 accatcgcaa cccatctagc ccgcgccctg caactcgccg gggccgatgt tctgttagtc
      301 gattccgatc cccagggcag tgcccgcgat tgggcggccg tgcgggaaga tcaaccgcta
      361 accgttgtcg gcatcgaccg cccgacgatt gaccgcgacg tgaaggccat cggccggcgc
      421 gacttcgtag tgatcgacgg agcgccccag gcggcggact tggctgtgtc cgcgatcaag
      481 gcagccgact tcgtgctgat tccggtgcag ccaagccctt acgacatatg ggccaccgcc
      541 gacctggtgg agctggttaa gcagcgcatt gaggtcacgg atggaaggct acaagcggcc
      601 tttgtcgtgt cgcgggcgat caaaggcacg cgcatcggcg gtgaggttgc cgaggcgctg
      661 gccgggtacg agctgcccat tcttgagtcc cgtatcacgc agcgcgtgag ctacccaggc
      721 actgccgccg ccggcacaac cgttcttgaa tcagaacccg agggcgacgc tgcccgcgag
      781 gtccaggcgc tggccgctga aattaaatca aaactcattt gagttaatga ggtaaagaga
      841 aaatgagcaa aagcacaaac acgctaagtg ccggccgtcc gagcgcacgc agcagcaagg
      901 ctgcaacgtt ggccagcctg gcagacacgc cagccatgaa gcgggtcaac tttcagttgc
      961 cggcggagga tcacaccaag ctgaagatgt acgcggtacg ccaaggcaag accattaccg
     1021 agctgctatc tgaatacatc gcgcagctac cagagtaaat gagcaaatga ataaatgagt
     1081 agatgaattt tagcggctaa aggaggcggc atggaaaatc aagaacaacc aggcaccgac
     1141 gccgtggaat gccccatgtg tggaggaacg ggcggttggc caggcgtaag cggctgggtt
     1201 gtctgccggc cctgcaatgg cactggaacc cccaagcccg aggaatcggc gtgacggtcg
     1261 caaaccatcc ggcccggtac aaatcggcgc ggcgctgggt gatgacctgg tggagaagtt
     1321 gaaggccgcg caggccgccc agcggcaacg catcgaggca gaagcacgcc ccggtgaatc
     1381 gtggcaagcg gccgctgatc gaatccgcaa agaatcccgg caaccgccgg cagccggtgc
     1441 gccgtcgatt aggaagccgc ccaagggcga cgagcaacca gattttttcg ttccgatgct
     1501 ctatgacgtg ggcacccgcg atagtcgcag catcatggac gtggccgttt tccgtctgtc
     1561 gaagcgtgac cgacgagctg gcgaggtgat ccgctacgag cttccagacg ggcacgtaga
     1621 ggtttccgca gggccggccg gcatggccag tgtgtgggat tacgacctgg tactgatggc
     1681 ggtttcccat ctaaccgaat ccatgaaccg ataccgggaa gggaagggag acaagcccgg
     1741 ccgcgtgttc cgtccacacg ttgcggacgt actcaagttc tgccggcgag ccgatggcgg
     1801 aaagcagaaa gacgacctgg tagaaacctg cattcggtta aacaccacgc acgttgccat
     1861 gcagcgtacg aagaaggcca agaacggccg cctggtgacg gtatccgagg gtgaagcctt
     1921 gattagccgc tacaagatcg taaagagcga aaccgggcgg ccggagtaca tcgagatcga
     1981 gctagctgat tggatgtacc gcgagatcac agaaggcaag aacccggacg tgctgacggt
     2041 tcaccccgat tactttttga tcgatcccgg catcggccgt tttctctacc gcctggcacg
     2101 ccgcgccgca ggcaaggcag aagccagatg gttgttcaag acgatctacg aacgcagtgg
     2161 cagcgccgga gagttcaaga agttctgttt caccgtgcgc aagctgatcg ggtcaaatga
     2221 cctgccggag tacgatttga aggaggaggc ggggcaggct ggcccgatcc tagtcatgcg
     2281 ctaccgcaac ctgatcgagg gcgaagcatc cgccggttcc taatgtacgg agcagatgct
     2341 agggcaaatt gccctagcag gggaaaaagg tcgaaaaagc ttctttcctg tggatagcac
     2401 gtacattggg aacccaaagc cgtacattgg gaaccggaac ccgtacattg ggaacccaaa
     2461 gccgtacatt gggaaccggt cacacatgta agtgactgat ataaaagaga aaaaaggcga
     2521 tttttccgcc taaaactctt taaaacttat taaaactctt aaaacccgcc tggcctgtgc
     2581 ataactgtct ggccagcgca cagccgaaca gctgcaaaaa gcgcctaccc ttcggtcgct
     2641 gcgctcccta cgccccgccg cttcgcgtcg gcctatcgcg gccgctggcc gctcaaaaat
     2701 ggctggccta cggccaggca atctaccagg gcgcggacaa gccgcgccgt cgccactcga
     2761 ccgccggcgc ccacatcaag gctccgagtg cgcggaaccc ctatttgttt atttttctaa
     2821 atacattcaa atatgtatcc gctcatgaga caataaccct gataaatgct tcaataatat
     2881 tgaaaaagga agagtatggc taaaatgaga atatcaccgg aattgaaaaa actgatcgaa
     2941 aaataccgct gcgtaaaaga tacggaagga atgtctcctg ctaaggtata taagctggtg
     3001 ggagaaaatg aaaacctata tttaaaaatg acggacagcc ggtataaagg gaccacctat
     3061 gatgtggaac gggaaaagga catgatgcta tggctggaag gaaagctgcc tgttccaaag
     3121 gtcctgcact ttgaacggca tgatggctgg agcaatctgc tcatgagtga ggccgatggc
     3181 gtcctttgct cggaagagta tgaagatgaa caaagccctg aaaagattat cgagctgtat
     3241 gcggagtgca tcaggctctt tcactccatc gacatatcgg attgtcccta tacgaatagc
     3301 ttagacagcc gcttagccga attggattac ttactgaata acgatctggc cgatgtggat
     3361 tgcgaaaact gggaagagga cactccattt aaagatccgc gcgagctgta tgatttttta
     3421 aagacggaaa agcccgaaga ggaacttgtc ttttcccacg gcgacctggg agacagcaac
     3481 atctttgtga aagatggcaa agtaagtggc tttattgatc ttgggagaag cggcagggcg
     3541 gacaagtggt atgacattgc cttctgcgtc cggtcgctca gggaggatat cggggaagaa
     3601 cagtatgtcg agctattttt tgacttactg gggatcaagc ctgattggga gaaaataaaa
     3661 tattatattt tactggatga attgttttag ctgtcagacc aagtttactc atatatactt
     3721 tagattgatt taaaacttca tttttaattt aaaaggatct aggtgaagat cctttttgat
     3781 aatctcatga ccaaaatccc ttaacgtgag ttttcgttcc actgagcgtc agaccccgta
     3841 gaaaagatca aaggatcttc ttgagatcct ttttttctgc gcgtaatctg ctgcttgcaa
     3901 acaaaaaaac caccgctacc agcggtggtt tgtttgccgg atcaagagct accaactctt
     3961 tttccgaagg taactggctt cagcagagcg cagataccaa atactgttct tctagtgtag
     4021 ccgtagttag gccaccactt caagaactct gtagcaccgc ctacatacct cgctctgcta
     4081 atcctgttac cagtggctgc tgccagtggc gataagtcgt gtcttaccgg gttggactca
     4141 agacgatagt taccggataa ggcgcagcgg tcgggctgaa cggggggttc gtgcacacag
     4201 cccagcttgg agcgaacgac ctacaccgaa ctgagatacc tacagcgtga gctatgagaa
     4261 agcgccacgc ttcccgaagg gagaaaggcg gacaggtatc cggtaagcgg cagggtcgga
     4321 acaggagagc gcacgaggga gcttccaggg ggaaacgcct ggtatcttta tagtcctgtc
     4381 gggtttcgcc acctctgact tgagcgtcga tttttgtgat gctcgtcagg ggggcggagc
     4441 ctatggaaaa acgccagcaa cgcggccttt ttacggttcc tgctcggatc tgttggaccg
     4501 gacagtagtc atggttgatg ggctgcctgt atcgagtggt gattttgtgc cgagctgccg
     4561 gtcggggagc tgttggctgg ctggtggcag gatatattgt ggtgtaaaca aattgacgct
     4621 tagacaactt aataacacat tgcggacgtt tttaatgtac tggggttgaa cactctgtgc
     4681 cgaattcgga tccagcggtc ctgctgagcc tcgacatgtt gtcgcaaaat tcgccctgga
     4741 cccgcccaac gatttgtcgt cactgtcaag gtttgacctg cacttcattt ggggcccaca
     4801 tacaccaaaa aaatgctgca taattctcgg ggcagcaagt cggttacccg gccgccgtgc
     4861 tggaccgggt tgaatggtgc ccgtaacttt cggtagagcg gacggccaat actcaacttc
     4921 aaggaatctc acccatgcgc gccggcgggg aaccggagtt cccttcagtg agcgttatta
     4981 gttcgccgct cggtgtgtcg tagatactag cccctggggc acttttgaaa tttgaataag
     5041 atttatgtaa tcagtctttt aggtttgacc ggttctgccg ctttttttaa aattggattt
     5101 gtaataataa aacgcaattg tttgttattg tggcgctcta tcatagatgt cgctataaac
     5161 ctattcagca caatatattg ttttcatttt aatattgtac atataagtag tagggtacaa
     5221 tcagtaaatt gaacggagaa tattattcat aaaaatacga tagtaacggg tgatatattc
     5281 attagaatga accgaaaccg gcggtaagga tctgagctac acatgctcag gttttttaca
     5341 acgtgcacaa cagaattgaa agcaaatatc atgcgatcat aggcttctcg catatctcat
     5401 taaagcagga caagcttact cgctttcttt ttcgaaagtt tgagtacctt cagggcatcc
     5461 tcttgataca ttactttcca cttcgattgg ggcaagctgt agcagttctt gcttagaccg
     5521 aattgccatc tcacagagat gctgaagagt tcgcgaccct ccagaaacgg tgatactaac
     5581 tcctcgaaac cgaatactat aggtacatcc gatctggtcg aaaccgaaaa atcgagatgc
     5641 tgcatagtta accgaatctc ccgtccaaga tccaaggact ctgtgcagtg aagcttccgt
     5701 cctgtcgtat ctgagatatc tcttaaatac aactttcccg aaaccccagc tttccttgaa
     5761 accaagggga ttatcttgat tcgaattcgt ctcatcgtta tgtagccgcc actcagtcca
     5821 actcggactt tcgtcaggaa gtttgaaggg agaagtggta cctcctgatc ctccatccca
     5881 acgttcactg ttagcttgtt ccctagcgtc gtttccttgt atagctcgtt ccatcattcg
     5941 atttggtgta tcgagattgg ttatgaaatt cagatgctag tgtaatgtat tggtaatttg
     6001 ggaagatata ataggaagca aggctattta tccatttctg aaaaggcgaa atggcgtcac
     6061 cgcgagcgtc acgcgcattc cgttcttgct gtaaagcgtt gtttggtaca cttttgacta
     6121 gcgaggcttg gcgtgtcagc gtatctattc aaaagtcgtt aatggctgcg gatcaagaaa
     6181 aagttggaat agaaacagaa tacccgcgaa attcaggccc ggttgccatg tcctacacgc
     6241 cgaaataaac gaccaaatta gtagaaaaat aaaaactgac taggatactt acgtcacgtc
     6301 ttgcgcactg atttgaaaaa tctcaatata aactccgcaa gaattcaagc ttggaggtca
     6361 acatggtgga gcacgacact ctggtctact ccaaaaatgt caaagataca gtctcagaag
     6421 atcaaagggc tattgagact tttcaacaaa ggataatttc gggaaacctc ctcggattcc
     6481 attgcccagc tatctgtcac ttcatcgaaa ggacagtaga aaaggaaggt ggctcctaca
     6541 aatgccatca ttgcgataaa ggaaaggcta tcattcaaga tctctctgcc gacagtggtc
     6601 ccaaagatgg acccccaccc acgaggagca tcgtggaaaa agaagaggtt ccaaccacgt
     6661 ctacaaagca agtggattga tgtgataaca tggtggagca cgacactctg gtctactcca
     6721 aaaatgtcaa agatacagtc tcagaagatc aaagggctat tgagactttt caacaaagga
     6781 taatttcggg aaacctcctc ggattccatt gcccagctat ctgtcacttc atcgaaagga
     6841 cagtagaaaa ggaaggtggc tcctacaaat gccatcattg cgataaagga aaggctatca
     6901 ttcaagatct ctctgccgac agtggtccca aagatggacc cccacccacg aggagcatcg
     6961 tggaaaaaga agaggttcca accacgtcta caaagcaagt ggattgatgt gacatctcca
     7021 ctgacgtaag ggatgacgca caatcccact atccttcgca agacccttcc tctatataag
     7081 gaagttcatt tcatttggag aggacacgct cgagtataag agctcatttt tacaacaatt
     7141 accaacaaca acaaacaaca aacaacatta caattacatt tacaattatc gatacaatgg
     7201 gatttgttct cttttcacaa ttgccttcat ttcttcttgt ctctacactt ctcttattcc
     7261 tagtaatatc ccactcttgc cgtgcaggta agtttctgct tctacctttg atatatatat
     7321 aataattatc attaattagt agtaatataa tatttcaaat atttttttca aaataaaaga
     7381 atgtagtata tagcaattgc ttttctgtag tttataagtg tgtatatttt aatttataac
     7441 ttttctaata tatgaccaaa atttgttgat gtgcaggagg tcgcaacctg cagccagctg
     7501 aattgtctgt gtctgagaga cacgagctgt ggatggcacg tcatggacga gtttacaagg
     7561 atgaagcaga aaaaggaaaa cgactcatga tatttaaaga aaacatgcaa ttcattgagt
     7621 caatcaatag ggcagggaat atgtcttata agttgggcat caatgaattt gccgatatta
     7681 cttcagacga gttttttgcc aggtacactg gattaaacaa tatgccttca cacccgtcac
     7741 cttctccaac gtcgtcgatg gaattcaaga ttaatgatct aaatgacgac atgccgtcta
     7801 acttggattg gagagagaaa ggagctgtca ctgcagtgaa gtatcaaggt cactgtggat
     7861 gttgctgggc attctctgcg gttggagcac tagaaggagc ataccaaatt gcaacacgcc
     7921 aaaaggtgga actttctgag caagaacttc tcgattgcac caccaataac tatggctgcg
     7981 gtggaggatt gatgaccaat gcatttgagt tcatcataga aaatggtgga atttccactg
     8041 aatcagacta cccttacgaa acgcaacaag acacatgcag aagccaagag gtcacaccag
     8101 cagttacgat aagtagctat caagttgtgc ctgaaagtga agcagcatta ttgcaagccg
     8161 taactcaaca accagtgtca attggaattt ctactagcca agagttccaa ttctaccaag
     8221 gaggaactta tcatggaagt tgcgcagagc gaattaacca tgctgttaca gcaataggat
     8281 atggaactga tgaacaaggt caaaattatt ggttattgaa gaattcatgg ggaacatctt
     8341 ggggtgagaa tggattcatg agaattataa ggggtactgg agatccttca ggtcattgtg
     8401 acatcaccaa gttgtcctct tatccaatca tttaagcttc tctagctaga gtcgatcgac
     8461 aagctcgagt ttctccataa taatgtgtga gtagttccca gataagggaa ttagggttcc
     8521 tatagggttt cgctcatgtg ttgagcatat aagaaaccct tagtatgtat ttgtatttgt
     8581 aaaatacttc tatcaataaa atttctaatt cctaaaacca aaatccagta ctaaaatcca
     8641 gatcgctact agaggatgca catgtgaccg agggacacga agtgatccgt ttaaactatc
     8701 agtgtttgac aggatatatt ggcgggtaaa cctaagagaa aagagcgttt attagaataa
     8761 tcggatattt aaaagggcgt gaaaaggttt atccgttcgt ccatttgtat gtgcatgcca
     8821 accacagggt tcccctcggg agtcagc
//
