# Supplementary material for: Bioengineering secreted proteases converts divergent Rcr3 orthologs and paralogs into extracellular immune co-receptors
Source: bioRxiv preprint, doi:10.1101/2024.02.14.580413, version 2 (2024-05-23)
Supplement: Dataset S2 [file 580413_file07.zip › S2_Dataset/pJK049-008.gb]

LOCUS       pJK049-008              3205 bp    DNA     circular UNA 29-JAN-2024
DEFINITION  pL0M-nsCDS1-P0P1P2P3R4R5R6.
ACCESSION   urn.local...2cvc-ecqffyh
VERSION     urn.local...2cvc-ecqffyh
KEYWORDS    .
SOURCE      
  ORGANISM  .
FEATURES             Location/Qualifiers
     terminator      1..95
                     /Note="recombinase family protein terminator"
                     /note="Derived using Geneious Prime 2023.2.1 'Annotate
                     from Database' based on nucleotide similarity"
                     /label="recombinase family protein terminator"
     promoter        96..200
                     /gene="bla"
                     /note="AmpR promoter"
                     /note="Derived using Geneious Prime 2020.1.1 'Annotate
                     from Database' based on nucleotide similarity"
                     /label="bla promoter"
     CDS             201..1208
                     /name="aadA CDS"
                     /gene="aadA"
                     /product="ANT(3'')-Ia family aminoglycoside
                     nucleotidyltransferase AadA1"
                     /note="confers resistance against aminoglycosides
                     (PF01909)"
                     /transl_table=11
                     /note="Derived using Geneious Prime 2020.1.1 'Annotate
                     from Database' based on protein similarity"
                     /label="aadA CDS"
     promoter        complement(301..329)
                     /gene="intI1"
                     /note="Derived using Geneious Prime 2020.1.1 'Annotate
                     from Database' based on nucleotide similarity"
                     /label="int1 promoter"
     terminator      1212..1359
                     /Note="Beta-lactamase TEM terminator"
                     /note="Derived using Geneious Prime 2023.2.1 'Annotate
                     from Database' based on nucleotide similarity"
                     /label="bla terminator"
     terminator      complement(1361..1399)
                     /name="Tndr"
                     /note="rho independent terminator"
                     /note="Derived using Geneious Prime 2020.1.1 'Annotate
                     from Database' based on nucleotide similarity"
                     /label="Tndr"
     rep_origin      1402..1970
                     /direction="RIGHT"
                     /note="high-copy-number ColE1/pMB1/pBR322/pUC origin of 
                     replication; ori"
                     /note="Derived using Geneious Prime 2020.1.1 'Annotate
                     from Database' based on nucleotide similarity"
                     /label="ori rep origin"
     misc_RNA        1418..1970
                     /name="RNA-II"
                     /note="Derived using Geneious Prime 2020.1.1 'Annotate
                     from Database' based on nucleotide similarity"
                     /label="RNA-II"
     terminator      complement(1419..1452)
                     /name="Tndr"
                     /note="rho independent terminator"
                     /note="Derived using Geneious Prime 2020.1.1 'Annotate
                     from Database' based on nucleotide similarity"
                     /label="Tndr"
     misc_RNA        complement(1421..1528)
                     /name="RNA-I"
                     /note="Derived using Geneious Prime 2020.1.1 'Annotate
                     from Database' based on nucleotide similarity"
                     /label="RNA-I"
     regulatory      1781..2159
                     /regulatory_class="other"
                     /note="ColE1 ori"
                     /note="Derived using Geneious Prime 2020.1.1 'Annotate
                     from Database' based on nucleotide similarity"
                     /label="ColE1 ori regulatory"
     misc_feature    2057..2064
                     /note="DnaA box"
                     /note="Derived using Geneious Prime 2023.2.1 'Annotate
                     from Database' based on nucleotide similarity"
                     /label="DnaA box"
     misc_feature    2090..2153
                     /name="L-strand Y effector site"
                     /note="L-strand Y effector site"
                     /note="Derived using Geneious Prime 2020.1.1 'Annotate
                     from Database' based on nucleotide similarity"
                     /label="L-strand Y effector site"
     CDS             <2222..>2524
                     /gene="pip1"
                     /product="phytophthora-inhibited protease 1"
                     /protein_id="ABG23376.1"
                     /db_xref="GI:108937128"
                     /note="Derived using Geneious Prime 2020.1.1 'Annotate
                     from Database' based on nucleotide similarity"
                     /label="Pip1 pro-domain fragment CDS"
     CDS             <2525..>2605
                     /gene="pip1"
                     /product="phytophthora-inhibited protease 1"
                     /protein_id="ABG23376.1"
                     /db_xref="GI:108937128"
                     /note="Derived using Geneious Prime 2020.1.1 'Annotate
                     from Database' based on nucleotide similarity"
                     /label="Pip1 fragment 1 CDS"
     CDS             <2606..>2710
                     /gene="pip1"
                     /product="phytophthora-inhibited protease 1"
                     /protein_id="ABG23376.1"
                     /db_xref="GI:108937128"
                     /note="Derived using Geneious Prime 2020.1.1 'Annotate
                     from Database' based on nucleotide similarity"
                     /label="Pip1 fragment 2 CDS"
     CDS             <2711..>2785
                     /gene="pip1"
                     /product="phytophthora-inhibited protease 1"
                     /protein_id="ABG23376.1"
                     /db_xref="GI:108937128"
                     /note="Derived using Geneious Prime 2020.1.1 'Annotate
                     from Database' based on nucleotide similarity"
                     /label="Pip1 fragment 3 CDS"
     CDS             <2786..>2908
                     /gene="Rcr3"
                     /note="required for Cf-2-dependent disease resistance"
                     /product="cysteine protease"
                     /protein_id="AAM19207.1"
                     /db_xref="GI:20334373"
                     /note="Derived using Geneious Prime 2020.1.1 'Annotate
                     from Database' based on nucleotide similarity"
                     /label="Rcr3pim fragment 4 CDS"
     CDS             <2909..>3046
                     /gene="Rcr3"
                     /note="required for Cf-2-dependent disease resistance"
                     /product="cysteine protease"
                     /protein_id="AAM19207.1"
                     /db_xref="GI:20334373"
                     /note="Derived using Geneious Prime 2020.1.1 'Annotate
                     from Database' based on nucleotide similarity"
                     /label="Rcr3pim fragment 5 CDS"
     CDS             <3047..3175
                     /gene="Rcr3"
                     /note="required for Cf-2-dependent disease resistance"
                     /product="cysteine protease"
                     /protein_id="AAM19207.1"
                     /db_xref="GI:20334373"
                     /note="Derived using Geneious Prime 2020.1.1 'Annotate
                     from Database' based on nucleotide similarity"
                     /label="Rcr3pim fragment 6 CDS"
ORIGIN      
        1 gacgaaaggg cctcgtgata cgcctatttt tataggttaa tgtcatgata ataatggttt
       61 cttagacgtc aggtggcact tttcggggaa atgtgcgcgg aacccctatt tgtttatttt
      121 tctaaataca ttcaaatatg tatccgctca tgagacaata accctgataa atgcttcaat
      181 aatattgaaa aaggaagagt atgcgctcac gcaactggtc cagaaccttg accgaacgca
      241 gcggtggtaa cggcgcagtg gcggttttca tggcttgtta tgactgtttt tttggggtac
      301 agtctatgcc tcgggcatcc aagcagcaag cgcgttacgc cgtgggtcga tgtttgatgt
      361 tatggagcag caacgatgtt acgcagcagg gcagtcgccc taaaacaaag ttaaacatca
      421 tgagggaagc ggtgatcgcc gaagtatcga ctcaactatc agaggtagtt ggcgtcatcg
      481 agcgccatct cgaaccgacg ttgctggccg tacatttgta cggctccgca gtggatggcg
      541 gcctgaagcc acacagcgat attgatttgc tggttacggt gaccgtaagg cttgatgaaa
      601 caacgcggcg agctttgatc aacgaccttt tggaaacttc ggcttcccct ggagagagcg
      661 agattctccg cgctgtagaa gtcaccattg ttgtgcacga cgacatcatt ccgtggcgtt
      721 atccagctaa gcgcgaactg caatttggag aatggcagcg caatgacatt cttgcaggta
      781 tcttcgagcc agccacgatc gacattgatc tggctatctt gctgacaaaa gcaagagaac
      841 atagcgttgc cttggtaggt ccagcggcgg aggaactctt tgatccggtt cctgaacagg
      901 atctatttga ggcgctaaat gaaaccttaa cgctatggaa ctcgccgccc gactgggctg
      961 gcgatgagcg aaatgtagtg cttacgttgt cccgcatttg gtacagcgca gtaaccggca
     1021 aaatcgcgcc gaaggatgtc gctgccgact gggcaatgga gcgcctgccg gcccagtatc
     1081 agcccgtcat acttgaagct agacaggctt atcttggaca agaagaagat cgcttggcct
     1141 cgcgcgcaga tcagttggaa gaatttgtcc attacgtaaa aggcgagatc accaaggtag
     1201 tcggcaaata actgtcagac caagtttact catatatact ttagattgat ttaaaacttc
     1261 atttttaatt taaaaggatc taggtgaaga tcctttttga taatctcatg accaaaatcc
     1321 cttaacgtga gttttcgttc cactgagcgt cagaccccgt agaaaagatc aaaggatctt
     1381 cttgagatcc tttttttctg cgcgtaatct gctgcttgca aacaaaaaaa ccaccgctac
     1441 cagcggtggt ttgtttgccg gatcaagagc taccaactct ttttccgaag gtaactggct
     1501 tcagcagagc gcagatacca aatactgtcc ttctagtgta gccgtagtta ggccaccact
     1561 tcaagaactc tgtagcaccg cctacatacc tcgctctgct aatcctgtta ccagtggctg
     1621 ctgccagtgg cgataagtcg tgtcttaccg ggttggactc aagacgatag ttaccggata
     1681 aggcgcagcg gtcgggctga acggggggtt cgtgcacaca gcccagcttg gagcgaacga
     1741 cctacaccga actgagatac ctacagcgtg agctatgaga aagcgccacg cttcccgaag
     1801 ggagaaaggc ggacaggtat ccggtaagcg gcagggtcgg aacaggagag cgcacgaggg
     1861 agcttccagg gggaaacgcc tggtatcttt atagtcctgt cgggtttcgc cacctctgac
     1921 ttgagcgtcg atttttgtga tgctcgtcag gggggcggag cctatggaaa aacgccagca
     1981 acgcggcctt tttacggttc ctggcctttt gctggccttt tgctcacatg ttctttcctg
     2041 cgttatcccc tgattctgtg gataaccgta ttaccgcctt tgagtgagct gataccgctc
     2101 gccgcagccg aacgaccgag cgcagcgagt cagtgagcga ggaagcggaa gagcgcccaa
     2161 tacgcaaacc gcctctcccc gcgcgttggc cgattcatta atcactctgt ggtctcaagg
     2221 tcgcaactta aaagaattat ccatgcttga aaggcatgaa aattggatgg ttcatcatgg
     2281 acgtgtatac aaagatgata tagaaaaaga acaccgcttc aagacattca aggaaaacgt
     2341 tgagttcatc gaatctttca acaagaacgg aactcaacgt tataagctag ccgtcaataa
     2401 atatgctgat ctgaccactg aggaattcac aacatcattt atggggctcg acacttcatt
     2461 actatcccag caagaatcaa cagctacaac aacgtccttt aaatatgata gtgtgactga
     2521 agtgccgaat agcatggact ggagaaagag agggagtgtc acaggagtca aggatcaagg
     2581 tgtatgtgga tgttgttggg cattttctgc ggccgcggct atagaaggag catatcaaat
     2641 tgcaaacaac gaactaatct ctctttcaga gcaacaacta ttggattgct ctacgcagaa
     2701 caaaggctgc gagggcggac taatgactgt cgcttacgac ttcttacttc agaacaatgg
     2761 cgggggcatt accacagaga ctaactatga atacctaggt gaacagtaca catgcagaag
     2821 ccgagagaaa acagcagcag tgcaaataag tagttataaa gtcgtgcctg aaggtgaaac
     2881 atcactatta caagccgtaa ctaaacagcc agtgtccatt ggaatagctg ctagccaaga
     2941 tttacagttt tacgcgggag gaacttatga cggaaactgt gccgatcaaa ttaaccatgc
     3001 tgtaacagcg ataggatatg gaactgatga ggaaggtcag aaatattggt tgttgaagaa
     3061 ttcatgggga acaagttggg gcgagaatgg gtttatgaaa attataagag attctgggga
     3121 tccttcaggt ctttgtgata tcgcaaagat gtcatcttat ccaaacatag catgagcttt
     3181 gagaccacga agtggctctt cagtg
//
