# Supplementary material for: Bioengineering secreted proteases converts divergent Rcr3 orthologs and paralogs into extracellular immune co-receptors
Source: bioRxiv preprint, doi:10.1101/2024.02.14.580413, version 2 (2024-05-23)
Supplement: Dataset S2 [file 580413_file07.zip › S2_Dataset/pJK049-059.gb]

LOCUS       pJK049-059              3193 bp    DNA     circular UNA 29-JAN-2024
DEFINITION  pL0M-nsCDS1-P0R1R2R3P4R5P6.
ACCESSION   urn.local...2cvy-ecqffyl
VERSION     urn.local...2cvy-ecqffyl
KEYWORDS    .
SOURCE      
  ORGANISM  .
FEATURES             Location/Qualifiers
     terminator      1..95
                     /Note="recombinase family protein terminator"
                     /note="Derived using Geneious Prime 2023.2.1 'Annotate
                     from Database' based on nucleotide similarity"
                     /label="recombinase family protein terminator"
     promoter        96..200
                     /gene="bla"
                     /note="AmpR promoter"
                     /note="Derived using Geneious Prime 2020.1.1 'Annotate
                     from Database' based on nucleotide similarity"
                     /label="bla promoter"
     CDS             201..1208
                     /name="aadA CDS"
                     /gene="aadA"
                     /product="ANT(3'')-Ia family aminoglycoside
                     nucleotidyltransferase AadA1"
                     /note="confers resistance against aminoglycosides
                     (PF01909)"
                     /transl_table=11
                     /note="Derived using Geneious Prime 2020.1.1 'Annotate
                     from Database' based on protein similarity"
                     /label="aadA CDS"
     promoter        complement(301..329)
                     /gene="intI1"
                     /note="Derived using Geneious Prime 2020.1.1 'Annotate
                     from Database' based on nucleotide similarity"
                     /label="int1 promoter"
     terminator      1212..1359
                     /Note="Beta-lactamase TEM terminator"
                     /note="Derived using Geneious Prime 2023.2.1 'Annotate
                     from Database' based on nucleotide similarity"
                     /label="bla terminator"
     terminator      complement(1361..1399)
                     /name="Tndr"
                     /note="rho independent terminator"
                     /note="Derived using Geneious Prime 2020.1.1 'Annotate
                     from Database' based on nucleotide similarity"
                     /label="Tndr"
     rep_origin      1402..1970
                     /direction="RIGHT"
                     /note="high-copy-number ColE1/pMB1/pBR322/pUC origin of 
                     replication; ori"
                     /note="Derived using Geneious Prime 2020.1.1 'Annotate
                     from Database' based on nucleotide similarity"
                     /label="ori rep origin"
     misc_RNA        1418..1970
                     /name="RNA-II"
                     /note="Derived using Geneious Prime 2020.1.1 'Annotate
                     from Database' based on nucleotide similarity"
                     /label="RNA-II"
     terminator      complement(1419..1452)
                     /name="Tndr"
                     /note="rho independent terminator"
                     /note="Derived using Geneious Prime 2020.1.1 'Annotate
                     from Database' based on nucleotide similarity"
                     /label="Tndr"
     misc_RNA        complement(1421..1528)
                     /name="RNA-I"
                     /note="Derived using Geneious Prime 2020.1.1 'Annotate
                     from Database' based on nucleotide similarity"
                     /label="RNA-I"
     regulatory      1781..2159
                     /regulatory_class="other"
                     /note="ColE1 ori"
                     /note="Derived using Geneious Prime 2020.1.1 'Annotate
                     from Database' based on nucleotide similarity"
                     /label="ColE1 ori regulatory"
     misc_feature    2057..2064
                     /note="DnaA box"
                     /note="Derived using Geneious Prime 2023.2.1 'Annotate
                     from Database' based on nucleotide similarity"
                     /label="DnaA box"
     misc_feature    2090..2153
                     /name="L-strand Y effector site"
                     /note="L-strand Y effector site"
                     /note="Derived using Geneious Prime 2020.1.1 'Annotate
                     from Database' based on nucleotide similarity"
                     /label="L-strand Y effector site"
     CDS             <2222..>2524
                     /gene="pip1"
                     /product="phytophthora-inhibited protease 1"
                     /protein_id="ABG23376.1"
                     /db_xref="GI:108937128"
                     /note="Derived using Geneious Prime 2020.1.1 'Annotate
                     from Database' based on nucleotide similarity"
                     /label="Pip1 pro-domain fragment CDS"
     CDS             <2525..>2605
                     /gene="Rcr3"
                     /note="required for Cf-2-dependent disease resistance"
                     /product="cysteine protease"
                     /protein_id="AAM19207.1"
                     /db_xref="GI:20334373"
                     /note="Derived using Geneious Prime 2020.1.1 'Annotate
                     from Database' based on nucleotide similarity"
                     /label="Rcr3pim fragment 1 CDS"
     CDS             <2606..>2710
                     /gene="Rcr3"
                     /note="required for Cf-2-dependent disease resistance"
                     /product="cysteine protease"
                     /protein_id="AAM19207.1"
                     /db_xref="GI:20334373"
                     /note="Derived using Geneious Prime 2020.1.1 'Annotate
                     from Database' based on nucleotide similarity"
                     /label="Rcr3pim fragment 2 CDS"
     CDS             <2711..>2779
                     /gene="Rcr3"
                     /note="required for Cf-2-dependent disease resistance"
                     /product="cysteine protease"
                     /protein_id="AAM19207.1"
                     /db_xref="GI:20334373"
                     /note="Derived using Geneious Prime 2020.1.1 'Annotate
                     from Database' based on nucleotide similarity"
                     /label="Rcr3pim fragment 3 CDS"
     CDS             <2780..>2899
                     /gene="pip1"
                     /product="phytophthora-inhibited protease 1"
                     /protein_id="ABG23376.1"
                     /db_xref="GI:108937128"
                     /note="Derived using Geneious Prime 2020.1.1 'Annotate
                     from Database' based on nucleotide similarity"
                     /label="Pip1 fragment 4 CDS"
     CDS             <2900..>3037
                     /gene="Rcr3"
                     /note="required for Cf-2-dependent disease resistance"
                     /product="cysteine protease"
                     /protein_id="AAM19207.1"
                     /db_xref="GI:20334373"
                     /note="Derived using Geneious Prime 2020.1.1 'Annotate
                     from Database' based on nucleotide similarity"
                     /label="Rcr3pim fragment 5 CDS"
     CDS             <3038..3163
                     /gene="pip1"
                     /product="phytophthora-inhibited protease 1"
                     /protein_id="ABG23376.1"
                     /db_xref="GI:108937128"
                     /note="Derived using Geneious Prime 2020.1.1 'Annotate
                     from Database' based on nucleotide similarity"
                     /label="Pip1 fragment 6 CDS"
ORIGIN      
        1 gacgaaaggg cctcgtgata cgcctatttt tataggttaa tgtcatgata ataatggttt
       61 cttagacgtc aggtggcact tttcggggaa atgtgcgcgg aacccctatt tgtttatttt
      121 tctaaataca ttcaaatatg tatccgctca tgagacaata accctgataa atgcttcaat
      181 aatattgaaa aaggaagagt atgcgctcac gcaactggtc cagaaccttg accgaacgca
      241 gcggtggtaa cggcgcagtg gcggttttca tggcttgtta tgactgtttt tttggggtac
      301 agtctatgcc tcgggcatcc aagcagcaag cgcgttacgc cgtgggtcga tgtttgatgt
      361 tatggagcag caacgatgtt acgcagcagg gcagtcgccc taaaacaaag ttaaacatca
      421 tgagggaagc ggtgatcgcc gaagtatcga ctcaactatc agaggtagtt ggcgtcatcg
      481 agcgccatct cgaaccgacg ttgctggccg tacatttgta cggctccgca gtggatggcg
      541 gcctgaagcc acacagcgat attgatttgc tggttacggt gaccgtaagg cttgatgaaa
      601 caacgcggcg agctttgatc aacgaccttt tggaaacttc ggcttcccct ggagagagcg
      661 agattctccg cgctgtagaa gtcaccattg ttgtgcacga cgacatcatt ccgtggcgtt
      721 atccagctaa gcgcgaactg caatttggag aatggcagcg caatgacatt cttgcaggta
      781 tcttcgagcc agccacgatc gacattgatc tggctatctt gctgacaaaa gcaagagaac
      841 atagcgttgc cttggtaggt ccagcggcgg aggaactctt tgatccggtt cctgaacagg
      901 atctatttga ggcgctaaat gaaaccttaa cgctatggaa ctcgccgccc gactgggctg
      961 gcgatgagcg aaatgtagtg cttacgttgt cccgcatttg gtacagcgca gtaaccggca
     1021 aaatcgcgcc gaaggatgtc gctgccgact gggcaatgga gcgcctgccg gcccagtatc
     1081 agcccgtcat acttgaagct agacaggctt atcttggaca agaagaagat cgcttggcct
     1141 cgcgcgcaga tcagttggaa gaatttgtcc attacgtaaa aggcgagatc accaaggtag
     1201 tcggcaaata actgtcagac caagtttact catatatact ttagattgat ttaaaacttc
     1261 atttttaatt taaaaggatc taggtgaaga tcctttttga taatctcatg accaaaatcc
     1321 cttaacgtga gttttcgttc cactgagcgt cagaccccgt agaaaagatc aaaggatctt
     1381 cttgagatcc tttttttctg cgcgtaatct gctgcttgca aacaaaaaaa ccaccgctac
     1441 cagcggtggt ttgtttgccg gatcaagagc taccaactct ttttccgaag gtaactggct
     1501 tcagcagagc gcagatacca aatactgtcc ttctagtgta gccgtagtta ggccaccact
     1561 tcaagaactc tgtagcaccg cctacatacc tcgctctgct aatcctgtta ccagtggctg
     1621 ctgccagtgg cgataagtcg tgtcttaccg ggttggactc aagacgatag ttaccggata
     1681 aggcgcagcg gtcgggctga acggggggtt cgtgcacaca gcccagcttg gagcgaacga
     1741 cctacaccga actgagatac ctacagcgtg agctatgaga aagcgccacg cttcccgaag
     1801 ggagaaaggc ggacaggtat ccggtaagcg gcagggtcgg aacaggagag cgcacgaggg
     1861 agcttccagg gggaaacgcc tggtatcttt atagtcctgt cgggtttcgc cacctctgac
     1921 ttgagcgtcg atttttgtga tgctcgtcag gggggcggag cctatggaaa aacgccagca
     1981 acgcggcctt tttacggttc ctggcctttt gctggccttt tgctcacatg ttctttcctg
     2041 cgttatcccc tgattctgtg gataaccgta ttaccgcctt tgagtgagct gataccgctc
     2101 gccgcagccg aacgaccgag cgcagcgagt cagtgagcga ggaagcggaa gagcgcccaa
     2161 tacgcaaacc gcctctcccc gcgcgttggc cgattcatta atcactctgt ggtctcaagg
     2221 tcgcaactta aaagaattat ccatgcttga aaggcatgaa aattggatgg ttcatcatgg
     2281 acgtgtatac aaagatgata tagaaaaaga acaccgcttc aagacattca aggaaaacgt
     2341 tgagttcatc gaatctttca acaagaacgg aactcaacgt tataagctag ccgtcaataa
     2401 atatgctgat ctgaccactg aggaattcac aacatcattt atggggctcg acacttcatt
     2461 actatcccag caagaatcaa cagctacaac aacgtccttt aaatatgata gtgtgactga
     2521 agtgccgtct aacttggact ggagagagtc tggggctgtc actcaagtga aacatcaagg
     2581 tcgatgtgga tgttgctggg cgttttctgc agttggatca ctagaaggag cctacaaaat
     2641 tgcaacaggc aacttgatgg aattctctga acaggaactt ctcgattgca ccaccaacaa
     2701 ttatggctgc aacggaggtt taatgacgaa tgcattcgat tttatcatag aaaatggtgg
     2761 aatttcaagg gaatcagact atccttatga agaagctcaa aatgtttgca agaccgaaca
     2821 accagcagca gttactatca atggctacga agtcgtacca tctgacgagt catcgttgtt
     2881 gaaagctgta gtgaatcagc cagtgtccat tggaatagct gctagccaag atttacagtt
     2941 ttacgcggga ggaacttatg acggaaactg tgccgatcaa attaaccatg ctgtaacagc
     3001 gataggatat ggaactgatg aggaaggtca gaaatattgg atagtgaaga attcatgggg
     3061 gagtgattgg ggtgaggaag gatatatgag aattgctaga gatgttggag ttgatggtgg
     3121 ccattgtggc attgcaaagg ttgcgtcgtt ccctactgct tgagctttga gaccacgaag
     3181 tggctcttca gtg
//
