# Supplementary material for: Bioengineering secreted proteases converts divergent Rcr3 orthologs and paralogs into extracellular immune co-receptors
Source: bioRxiv preprint, doi:10.1101/2024.02.14.580413, version 2 (2024-05-23)
Supplement: Dataset S2 [file 580413_file07.zip › S2_Dataset/pJK102.gb]

LOCUS       pJK102                  3253 bp    DNA     circular     29-JAN-2024
DEFINITION  pL-1M-Rcr3#0 [AGGT-GCCG].
ACCESSION   urn.local...2cu8-ecqffya
KEYWORDS    .
SOURCE      
  ORGANISM  .
COMMENT     This file is created by Vector NTI http://www.informaxinc.com/.
FEATURES             Location/Qualifiers
     misc_feature    complement(1..213)
                     /note="lacI"
                     /note="Derived using Geneious Prime 2023.2.1 'Annotate
                     from Database' based on nucleotide similarity"
     protein_bind    complement(20..36)
                     /bound_moiety="lac repressor encoded by lacI"
                     /note="lac operator"
                     /note="The lac repressor binds to the lac operator to 
                     inhibit transcription in E. coli. This inhibition can be
                     relieved by adding lactose or
                     isopropyl-beta-D-thiogalactopyranoside (IPTG)."
                     /note="Derived using Geneious Prime 2020.1.1 'Annotate
                     from Database' based on nucleotide similarity"
     promoter        complement(44..74)
                     /note="lac promoter"
                     /note="promoter for the E. coli lac operon"
                     /note="Derived using Geneious Prime 2020.1.1 'Annotate
                     from Database' based on nucleotide similarity"
     protein_bind    complement(89..110)
                     /bound_moiety="E. coli catabolite activator protein"
                     /note="CAP binding site"
                     /note="CAP binding activates transcription in the presence
                      of cAMP."
                     /note="Derived using Geneious Prime 2020.1.1 'Annotate
                     from Database' based on nucleotide similarity"
     regulatory      complement(209..587)
                     /regulatory_class="other"
                     /note="ColE1 ori"
                     /note="Derived using Geneious Prime 2020.1.1 'Annotate
                     from Database' based on nucleotide similarity"
     misc_feature    complement(215..278)
                     /name="L-strand Y effector site"
                     /note="L-strand Y effector site"
                     /note="Derived using Geneious Prime 2020.1.1 'Annotate
                     from Database' based on nucleotide similarity"
     misc_RNA        complement(398..950)
                     /name="RNA-II"
                     /note="Derived using Geneious Prime 2020.1.1 'Annotate
                     from Database' based on nucleotide similarity"
     rep_origin      complement(398..966)
                     /direction="RIGHT"
                     /note="high-copy-number ColE1/pMB1/pBR322/pUC origin of 
                     replication; ori"
                     /note="Derived using Geneious Prime 2020.1.1 'Annotate
                     from Database' based on nucleotide similarity"
                     /label="ori rep origin"
     misc_RNA        840..947
                     /name="RNA-I"
                     /note="Derived using Geneious Prime 2020.1.1 'Annotate
                     from Database' based on nucleotide similarity"
     terminator      916..949
                     /name="Tndr"
                     /note="rho independent terminator"
                     /note="Derived using Geneious Prime 2020.1.1 'Annotate
                     from Database' based on nucleotide similarity"
                     /label="Tndr"
     terminator      969..1007
                     /name="Tndr"
                     /note="rho independent terminator"
                     /note="Derived using Geneious Prime 2020.1.1 'Annotate
                     from Database' based on nucleotide similarity"
                     /label="Tndr"
     terminator      complement(1009..1156)
                     /Note="Beta-lactamase TEM terminator"
                     /note="Derived using Geneious Prime 2023.2.1 'Annotate
                     from Database' based on nucleotide similarity"
                     /label="bla terminator"
     CDS             complement(1157..2017)
                     /gene="bla"
                     /function="ampicillin resistance"
                     /codon_start=1
                     /transl_table=11
                     /product="beta-lactamase"
                     /protein_id="AHK23082.1"
                     /db_xref="GI:588295035"
                     /note="Derived using Geneious Prime 2020.1.1 'Annotate
                     from Database' based on protein similarity"
     promoter        complement(2018..2122)
                     /gene="bla"
                     /note="AmpR promoter"
                     /note="Derived using Geneious Prime 2020.1.1 'Annotate
                     from Database' based on nucleotide similarity"
     rep_origin      complement(2148..2603)
                     /direction="LEFT"
                     /note="<html><body>f1 bacteriophage origin of replication;
                     arrow indicates direction of (+) strand
                     synthesis</body></html>"
                     /note="Derived using Geneious Prime 2020.1.1 'Annotate
                     from Database' based on nucleotide similarity"
                     /label="f1 ori"
     promoter        2771..2789
                     /note="<html><body>promoter for bacteriophage T7 RNA
                     polymerase</body></html>"
                     /note="Derived using Geneious Prime 2020.1.1 'Annotate
                     from Database' based on nucleotide similarity"
                     /label="T7 promoter"
     CDS             <2844..>3152
                     /gene="Rcr3"
                     /note="required for Cf-2-dependent disease resistance"
                     /product="cysteine protease"
                     /protein_id="AAM19207.1"
                     /db_xref="GI:20334373"
                     /note="Derived using Geneious Prime 2020.1.1 'Annotate
                     from Database' based on nucleotide similarity"
                     /label="Rcr3pim pro-domain fragment CDS"
     promoter        complement(3209..3228)
                     /note="T3_promoter"
                     /note="Derived using Geneious Prime 2020.1.1 'Annotate
                     from Database' based on nucleotide similarity"
ORIGIN      
        1 agctgtttcc tgtgtgaaat tgttatccgc tcacaattcc acacaacata cgagccggaa
       61 gcataaagtg taaagcctgg ggtgcctaat gagtgagcta actcacatta attgcgttgc
      121 gctcactgcc cgctttccag tcgggaaacc tgtcgtgcca gctgcattaa tgaatcggcc
      181 aacgcgcggg gagaggcggt ttgcgtattg ggcgctcttc cgcttcctcg ctcactgact
      241 cgctgcgctc ggtcgttcgg ctgcggcgag cggtatcagc tcactcaaag gcggtaatac
      301 ggttatccac agaatcaggg gataacgcag gaaagaacat gtgagcaaaa ggccagcaaa
      361 aggccaggaa ccgtaaaaag gccgcgttgc tggcgttttt ccataggctc cgcccccctg
      421 acgagcatca caaaaatcga cgctcaagtc agaggtggcg aaacccgaca ggactataaa
      481 gataccaggc gtttccccct ggaagctccc tcgtgcgctc tcctgttccg accctgccgc
      541 ttaccggata cctgtccgcc tttctccctt cgggaagcgt ggcgctttct catagctcac
      601 gctgtaggta tctcagttcg gtgtaggtcg ttcgctccaa gctgggctgt gtgcacgaac
      661 cccccgttca gcccgaccgc tgcgccttat ccggtaacta tcgtcttgag tccaacccgg
      721 taagacacga cttatcgcca ctggcagcag ccactggtaa caggattagc agagcgaggt
      781 atgtaggcgg tgctacagag ttcttgaagt ggtggcctaa ctacggctac actagaagga
      841 cagtatttgg tatctgcgct ctgctgaagc cagttacctt cggaaaaaga gttggtagct
      901 cttgatccgg caaacaaacc accgctggta gcggtggttt ttttgtttgc aagcagcaga
      961 ttacgcgcag aaaaaaagga tctcaagaag atcctttgat cttttctacg gggtctgacg
     1021 ctcagtggaa cgaaaactca cgttaaggga ttttggtcat gagattatca aaaaggatct
     1081 tcacctagat ccttttaaat taaaaatgaa gttttaaatc aatctaaagt atatatgagt
     1141 aaacttggtc tgacagttac caatgcttaa tcagtgaggc acctatctca gcgatctgtc
     1201 tatttcgttc atccatagtt gcctgactcc ccgtcgtgta gataactacg atacgggagg
     1261 gcttaccatc tggccccagt gctgcaatga taccgcgaga tccacgctca ccggctccag
     1321 atttatcagc aataaaccag ccagccggaa gggccgagcg cagaagtggt cctgcaactt
     1381 tatccgcctc catccagtct attaattgtt gccgggaagc tagagtaagt agttcgccag
     1441 ttaatagttt gcgcaacgtt gttgccattg ctacaggcat cgtggtgtca cgctcgtcgt
     1501 ttggtatggc ttcattcagc tccggttccc aacgatcaag gcgagttaca tgatccccca
     1561 tgttgtgcaa aaaagcggtt agctccttcg gtcctccgat cgttgtcaga agtaagttgg
     1621 ccgcagtgtt atcactcatg gttatggcag cactgcataa ttctcttact gtcatgccat
     1681 ccgtaagatg cttttctgtg actggtgagt actcaaccaa gtcattctga gaatagtgta
     1741 tgcggcgacc gagttgctct tgcccggcgt caatacggga taataccgcg ccacatagca
     1801 gaactttaaa agtgctcatc attggaaaac gttcttcggg gcgaaaactc tcaaggatct
     1861 taccgctgtt gagatccagt tcgatgtaac ccactcgtgc acccaactga tcttcagcat
     1921 cttttacttt caccagcgtt tctgggtgag caaaaacagg aaggcaaaat gccgcaaaaa
     1981 agggaataag ggcgacacgg aaatgttgaa tactcatact cttccttttt caatattatt
     2041 gaagcattta tcagggttat tgtctcatga gcggatacat atttgaatgt atttagaaaa
     2101 ataaacaaat aggggttccg cgcacatttc cccgaaaagt gccacctaaa ttgtaagcgt
     2161 taatattttg ttaaaattcg cgttaaattt ttgttaaatc agctcatttt ttaaccaata
     2221 ggccgaaatc ggcaaaatcc cttataaatc aaaagaatag accgagatag ggtnnnnnnn
     2281 nnnnnnnnnn nnnnnnnnnn nnnnnnnnnn aaagaacgtg gactccaacg tcaaaggnnn
     2341 nnnnnnnnnn nnnnnnnnnn nnnnnnnnnn nnnnnnnnnn nnnnnntnnn nnnnnnnnnn
     2401 nnnnnnnnnn nnnnnnnnnn nnnnnnnnnn nnnnnnnnnn nnnnnnnnnn nnnnnnnnnn
     2461 nnnnnnnnnn nnnnnnnngn nnnnnnnnnn nnnnnnnnnn nnnnnnnnnn nnnnnnnnnn
     2521 nnnnnnnnnn nnnnnnnnnn nnnnnnnnnn nnnnnnnnnn nnnnnnnnnn nnnnnnnnnn
     2581 nnnnnnnnnn nnnnnnnnnn nnncccattc gccattcagg ctgcgcaact gttgggaagg
     2641 gcgatcggtg cgggcctctt cgctattacg ccagctggcg aaagggggat gtgctgcaag
     2701 gcgattaagt tgggtaacgc cagggttttc ccagtcacga cgttgtaaaa cgacggccag
     2761 tgagcgcgcg taatacgact cactataggg cgaattgggt acggccgtca aggccaagct
     2821 tcccacttat tgaagacaaa ggtcgcagcc agccaaaact gtccgtgtct gagagacacg
     2881 agctgtggat gtcacgtcat ggacgcgttt acaaggacga agtagaaaaa ggagaacgat
     2941 tcatgatttt caaagaaaac atgaaattca ttgagtcagt caataaggca gggaatctgt
     3001 cttacaagtt agggatgaat gaatttgcag atattacttc acaagagttt ttggctaaat
     3061 ttactggatt aaacatacct aattcatatc tttcaccttc tccaatgtca tcaacagaat
     3121 ttaaaattaa tgatcttagc gatgattaca tgccgttgtc ttcaaactta gggatatcac
     3181 gtgaagcttg caagctccag cttttgttcc ctttagtgag ggttaattgc gcgcttggcg
     3241 taatcatggt cat
//
