# Supplementary material for: Bioengineering secreted proteases converts divergent Rcr3 orthologs and paralogs into extracellular immune co-receptors
Source: bioRxiv preprint, doi:10.1101/2024.02.14.580413, version 2 (2024-05-23)
Supplement: Dataset S2 [file 580413_file07.zip › S2_Dataset/pJK100-048.gb]

LOCUS       pJK100-048              7153 bp    DNA     circular UNA 29-JAN-2024
DEFINITION  pL2M-2x35S::NtPR1a-P0R1P2R3R4R5R6.
ACCESSION   urn.local...2cs5-ecqffxy
VERSION     urn.local...2cs5-ecqffxy
KEYWORDS    .
SOURCE      
  ORGANISM  .
FEATURES             Location/Qualifiers
     misc_feature    1..2785
                     /note="pVS1ori short"
                     /note="Derived using Geneious Prime 2023.1.2 'Annotate
                     from Database' based on nucleotide similarity"
                     /label="pVS1ori short"
     CDS             193..822
                     /note="StaA; similar to IncC2"
                     /codon_start=1
                     /transl_table=11
                     /product="pVS1 partitioning protein"
                     /protein_id="AAD19678.1"
                     /db_xref="GI:4378781"
                     /note="Derived using Geneious Prime 2023.1.2 'Annotate
                     from Database' based on protein similarity"
                     /label="pVS1 partitioning protein CDS"
     CDS             843..1058
                     /note="ORF3; not required for stable maintenance"
                     /codon_start=1
                     /transl_table=11
                     /product="hypothetical protein"
                     /protein_id="AAD19679.1"
                     /db_xref="GI:4378782"
                     /note="Derived using Geneious Prime 2023.1.2 'Annotate
                     from Database' based on protein similarity"
                     /label="hypothetical protein CDS"
     misc_feature    1089..1101
                     /name="KorB box"
                     /note="KorB box"
                     /note="Derived using Geneious Prime 2023.1.2 'Annotate
                     from Database' based on nucleotide similarity"
                     /label="KorB box"
     CDS             1217..2323
                     /note="RepA"
                     /transl_table=11
                     /product="pVS1 replication protein"
                     /protein_id="AAD19680.1"
                     /db_xref="GI:4378783"
                     /note="Derived using Geneious Prime 2023.1.2 'Annotate
                     from Database' based on protein similarity"
                     /label="pVS1 replication protein CDS"
     rep_origin      2389..2583
                     /note="pVS1 origin of replication"
                     /note="Derived using Geneious Prime 2023.1.2 'Annotate
                     from Database' based on nucleotide similarity"
                     /label="pVS1 origin of replication rep origin"
     misc_feature    2389..2396
                     /note="DnaA box"
                     /note="Derived using Geneious Prime 2023.1.2 'Annotate
                     from Database' based on nucleotide similarity"
                     /label="DnaA box"
     repeat_region   2400..2483
                     /note="21 bp repeats"
                     /rpt_type="direct"
                     /note="Derived using Geneious Prime 2023.1.2 'Annotate
                     from Database' based on nucleotide similarity"
                     /label="21 bp repeats repeat region"
     misc_feature    2484..2575
                     /note="AT-rich region"
                     /note="Derived using Geneious Prime 2023.1.2 'Annotate
                     from Database' based on nucleotide similarity"
                     /label="AT-rich region"
     misc_feature    2576..2583
                     /note="DnaA box"
                     /note="Derived using Geneious Prime 2023.1.2 'Annotate
                     from Database' based on nucleotide similarity"
                     /label="DnaA box"
     promoter        2791..2895
                     /gene="bla"
                     /note="AmpR promoter"
                     /note="Derived using Geneious Prime 2023.1.2 'Annotate
                     from Database' based on nucleotide similarity"
                     /label="bla promoter"
     CDS             2896..3690
                     /gene="aphA"
                     /function="kanamycin resistance"
                     /codon_start=1
                     /transl_table=11
                     /product="aminoglycoside 3'-phosphotransferase"
                     /protein_id="ADZ30886.1"
                     /db_xref="GI:325559604"
                     /note="Derived using Geneious Prime 2023.1.2 'Annotate
                     from Database' based on protein similarity"
                     /label="aphA CDS"
     terminator      3691..3838
                     /Note="Beta-lactamase TEM terminator"
                     /note="Derived using Geneious Prime 2023.1.2 'Annotate
                     from Database' based on nucleotide similarity"
                     /label="bla terminator"
     terminator      complement(3840..3878)
                     /name="Tndr"
                     /note="rho independent terminator"
                     /note="Derived using Geneious Prime 2023.1.2 'Annotate
                     from Database' based on nucleotide similarity"
                     /label="Tndr"
     rep_origin      3881..4449
                     /direction="RIGHT"
                     /note="high-copy-number ColE1/pMB1/pBR322/pUC origin of 
                     replication; ori"
                     /note="Derived using Geneious Prime 2023.1.2 'Annotate
                     from Database' based on nucleotide similarity"
                     /label="ori rep origin"
     misc_RNA        3897..4449
                     /name="RNA-II"
                     /note="Derived using Geneious Prime 2023.1.2 'Annotate
                     from Database' based on nucleotide similarity"
                     /label="RNA-II"
     terminator      complement(3898..3931)
                     /name="Tndr"
                     /note="rho independent terminator"
                     /note="Derived using Geneious Prime 2023.1.2 'Annotate
                     from Database' based on nucleotide similarity"
                     /label="Tndr"
     misc_RNA        complement(3900..4007)
                     /name="RNA-I"
                     /note="Derived using Geneious Prime 2023.1.2 'Annotate
                     from Database' based on nucleotide similarity"
                     /label="RNA-I"
     misc_feature    4516..4662
                     /note="LB; left border. Identical to sequence near
                     agrocinopine synthase on Agrobacterium tumefaciens strain
                     1D1460 plasmid pTi1D1460 (CP032929 nucleotides 161,573 -
                     161,719). "
                     /note="Derived using Geneious Prime 2023.1.2 'Annotate
                     from Database' based on nucleotide similarity"
                     /label="LB; left border"
     misc_feature    4585..4609
                     /note="T-DNA left border sequence (Thole et al., (2007)
                     Plant Physiol 145:1211-1219)"
                     /note="Derived using Geneious Prime 2023.1.2 'Annotate
                     from Database' based on nucleotide similarity"
                     /label="misc"
     promoter        4700..5443
                     /note="Double CaMV 35S"
                     /note="Derived using Geneious Prime 2023.1.2 'Annotate
                     from Database' based on nucleotide similarity"
                     /label="2x35S pro (Plant Parts Kit)"
     misc_feature    5476..5530
                     /note="TMV Omega; translational enhancer from the tobacco
                     mosaic virus 5'-leader sequence (Gallie et al., 1988)"
                     /note="Derived using Geneious Prime 2023.1.2 'Annotate
                     from Database' based on nucleotide similarity"
                     /label="TMV Omega (Plant parts kit)"
     sig_peptide     5538..5627
                     /peptide="MGFVLFSQLPSFLLVSTLLLFLVISHSCRA"
                     /note="Derived using Geneious Prime 2023.1.2 'Annotate
                     from Database' based on protein similarity"
                     /label="signal peptide"
     CDS             5538..5627
                     /codon_start=1
                     /transl_table=1
                     /note="Nicotiana tabacum PR1a signal peptide (AA 1 to 30)"
                     /note="Derived using Geneious Prime 2023.1.2 'Annotate
                     from Database' based on protein similarity"
                     /label="NtPR1a SP CDS"
     CDS             join(5628,5818..5822)
                     /label="linker CDS"
     intron          5629..5817
                     /Note="Portable intron (PIV2 aka IV2)"
                     /note="Derived using Geneious Prime 2023.1.2 'Annotate
                     from Database' based on nucleotide similarity"
                     /label="PIV2"
     CDS             <5823..>6125
                     /gene="pip1"
                     /product="phytophthora-inhibited protease 1"
                     /protein_id="ABG23376.1"
                     /db_xref="GI:108937128"
                     /note="Derived using Geneious Prime 2020.1.1 'Annotate
                     from Database' based on nucleotide similarity"
                     /label="Pip1 pro-domain fragment CDS"
     CDS             <6126..>6206
                     /gene="Rcr3"
                     /note="required for Cf-2-dependent disease resistance"
                     /product="cysteine protease"
                     /protein_id="AAM19207.1"
                     /db_xref="GI:20334373"
                     /note="Derived using Geneious Prime 2020.1.1 'Annotate
                     from Database' based on nucleotide similarity"
                     /label="Rcr3pim fragment 1 CDS"
     CDS             <6207..>6311
                     /gene="pip1"
                     /product="phytophthora-inhibited protease 1"
                     /protein_id="ABG23376.1"
                     /db_xref="GI:108937128"
                     /note="Derived using Geneious Prime 2020.1.1 'Annotate
                     from Database' based on nucleotide similarity"
                     /label="Pip1 fragment 2 CDS"
     CDS             <6312..>6380
                     /gene="Rcr3"
                     /note="required for Cf-2-dependent disease resistance"
                     /product="cysteine protease"
                     /protein_id="AAM19207.1"
                     /db_xref="GI:20334373"
                     /note="Derived using Geneious Prime 2020.1.1 'Annotate
                     from Database' based on nucleotide similarity"
                     /label="Rcr3pim fragment 3 CDS"
     CDS             <6381..>6503
                     /gene="Rcr3"
                     /note="required for Cf-2-dependent disease resistance"
                     /product="cysteine protease"
                     /protein_id="AAM19207.1"
                     /db_xref="GI:20334373"
                     /note="Derived using Geneious Prime 2020.1.1 'Annotate
                     from Database' based on nucleotide similarity"
                     /label="Rcr3pim fragment 4 CDS"
     CDS             <6504..>6641
                     /gene="Rcr3"
                     /note="required for Cf-2-dependent disease resistance"
                     /product="cysteine protease"
                     /protein_id="AAM19207.1"
                     /db_xref="GI:20334373"
                     /note="Derived using Geneious Prime 2020.1.1 'Annotate
                     from Database' based on nucleotide similarity"
                     /label="Rcr3pim fragment 5 CDS"
     CDS             <6642..6770
                     /gene="Rcr3"
                     /note="required for Cf-2-dependent disease resistance"
                     /product="cysteine protease"
                     /protein_id="AAM19207.1"
                     /db_xref="GI:20334373"
                     /note="Derived using Geneious Prime 2020.1.1 'Annotate
                     from Database' based on nucleotide similarity"
                     /label="Rcr3pim fragment 6 CDS"
     terminator      6775..6978
                     /note="CaMV poly(A) signal; cauliflower mosaic virus
                     polyadenylation signal"
                     /note="Plant parts kit"
                     /note="Derived using Geneious Prime 2023.1.2 'Annotate
                     from Database' based on nucleotide similarity"
                     /label="35S terminator"
     misc_feature    complement(7024..7149)
                     /note="RB; Right border. Identical to sequence near
                     D-nopaline dehydrogenase on Agrobacterium tumefaciens
                     strain 1D1460 plasmid pTi1D1460. Partial RB overdrive
                     sequence (CP032929 nucleotides 186,435 - 186,560)."
                     /label="RB partial overdrive sequence"
     misc_feature    7042..7066
                     /note="T-DNA right border sequence (Thole et al., (2007)
                     Plant Physiol 145:1211-1219)"
                     /note="Derived using Geneious Prime 2023.1.2 'Annotate
                     from Database' based on nucleotide similarity"
                     /label="misc"
ORIGIN      
        1 cgtgcggctg catgaaatcc tggccggttt gtctgatgcc aagctggcgg cctggccggc
       61 cagcttggcc gctgaagaaa ccgagcgccg ccgtctaaaa aggtgatgtg tatttgagta
      121 aaacagcttg cgtcatgcgg tcgctgcgta tatgatgcga tgagtaaata aacaaatacg
      181 caaggggaac gcatgaaggt tatcgctgta cttaaccaga aaggcgggtc aggcaagacg
      241 accatcgcaa cccatctagc ccgcgccctg caactcgccg gggccgatgt tctgttagtc
      301 gattccgatc cccagggcag tgcccgcgat tgggcggccg tgcgggaaga tcaaccgcta
      361 accgttgtcg gcatcgaccg cccgacgatt gaccgcgacg tgaaggccat cggccggcgc
      421 gacttcgtag tgatcgacgg agcgccccag gcggcggact tggctgtgtc cgcgatcaag
      481 gcagccgact tcgtgctgat tccggtgcag ccaagccctt acgacatatg ggccaccgcc
      541 gacctggtgg agctggttaa gcagcgcatt gaggtcacgg atggaaggct acaagcggcc
      601 tttgtcgtgt cgcgggcgat caaaggcacg cgcatcggcg gtgaggttgc cgaggcgctg
      661 gccgggtacg agctgcccat tcttgagtcc cgtatcacgc agcgcgtgag ctacccaggc
      721 actgccgccg ccggcacaac cgttcttgaa tcagaacccg agggcgacgc tgcccgcgag
      781 gtccaggcgc tggccgctga aattaaatca aaactcattt gagttaatga ggtaaagaga
      841 aaatgagcaa aagcacaaac acgctaagtg ccggccgtcc gagcgcacgc agcagcaagg
      901 ctgcaacgtt ggccagcctg gcagacacgc cagccatgaa gcgggtcaac tttcagttgc
      961 cggcggagga tcacaccaag ctgaagatgt acgcggtacg ccaaggcaag accattaccg
     1021 agctgctatc tgaatacatc gcgcagctac cagagtaaat gagcaaatga ataaatgagt
     1081 agatgaattt tagcggctaa aggaggcggc atggaaaatc aagaacaacc aggcaccgac
     1141 gccgtggaat gccccatgtg tggaggaacg ggcggttggc caggcgtaag cggctgggtt
     1201 gtctgccggc cctgcaatgg cactggaacc cccaagcccg aggaatcggc gtgacggtcg
     1261 caaaccatcc ggcccggtac aaatcggcgc ggcgctgggt gatgacctgg tggagaagtt
     1321 gaaggccgcg caggccgccc agcggcaacg catcgaggca gaagcacgcc ccggtgaatc
     1381 gtggcaagcg gccgctgatc gaatccgcaa agaatcccgg caaccgccgg cagccggtgc
     1441 gccgtcgatt aggaagccgc ccaagggcga cgagcaacca gattttttcg ttccgatgct
     1501 ctatgacgtg ggcacccgcg atagtcgcag catcatggac gtggccgttt tccgtctgtc
     1561 gaagcgtgac cgacgagctg gcgaggtgat ccgctacgag cttccagacg ggcacgtaga
     1621 ggtttccgca gggccggccg gcatggccag tgtgtgggat tacgacctgg tactgatggc
     1681 ggtttcccat ctaaccgaat ccatgaaccg ataccgggaa gggaagggag acaagcccgg
     1741 ccgcgtgttc cgtccacacg ttgcggacgt actcaagttc tgccggcgag ccgatggcgg
     1801 aaagcagaaa gacgacctgg tagaaacctg cattcggtta aacaccacgc acgttgccat
     1861 gcagcgtacg aagaaggcca agaacggccg cctggtgacg gtatccgagg gtgaagcctt
     1921 gattagccgc tacaagatcg taaagagcga aaccgggcgg ccggagtaca tcgagatcga
     1981 gctagctgat tggatgtacc gcgagatcac agaaggcaag aacccggacg tgctgacggt
     2041 tcaccccgat tactttttga tcgatcccgg catcggccgt tttctctacc gcctggcacg
     2101 ccgcgccgca ggcaaggcag aagccagatg gttgttcaag acgatctacg aacgcagtgg
     2161 cagcgccgga gagttcaaga agttctgttt caccgtgcgc aagctgatcg ggtcaaatga
     2221 cctgccggag tacgatttga aggaggaggc ggggcaggct ggcccgatcc tagtcatgcg
     2281 ctaccgcaac ctgatcgagg gcgaagcatc cgccggttcc taatgtacgg agcagatgct
     2341 agggcaaatt gccctagcag gggaaaaagg tcgaaaaagc ttctttcctg tggatagcac
     2401 gtacattggg aacccaaagc cgtacattgg gaaccggaac ccgtacattg ggaacccaaa
     2461 gccgtacatt gggaaccggt cacacatgta agtgactgat ataaaagaga aaaaaggcga
     2521 tttttccgcc taaaactctt taaaacttat taaaactctt aaaacccgcc tggcctgtgc
     2581 ataactgtct ggccagcgca cagccgaaca gctgcaaaaa gcgcctaccc ttcggtcgct
     2641 gcgctcccta cgccccgccg cttcgcgtcg gcctatcgcg gccgctggcc gctcaaaaat
     2701 ggctggccta cggccaggca atctaccagg gcgcggacaa gccgcgccgt cgccactcga
     2761 ccgccggcgc ccacatcaag gctccgagtg cgcggaaccc ctatttgttt atttttctaa
     2821 atacattcaa atatgtatcc gctcatgaga caataaccct gataaatgct tcaataatat
     2881 tgaaaaagga agagtatggc taaaatgaga atatcaccgg aattgaaaaa actgatcgaa
     2941 aaataccgct gcgtaaaaga tacggaagga atgtctcctg ctaaggtata taagctggtg
     3001 ggagaaaatg aaaacctata tttaaaaatg acggacagcc ggtataaagg gaccacctat
     3061 gatgtggaac gggaaaagga catgatgcta tggctggaag gaaagctgcc tgttccaaag
     3121 gtcctgcact ttgaacggca tgatggctgg agcaatctgc tcatgagtga ggccgatggc
     3181 gtcctttgct cggaagagta tgaagatgaa caaagccctg aaaagattat cgagctgtat
     3241 gcggagtgca tcaggctctt tcactccatc gacatatcgg attgtcccta tacgaatagc
     3301 ttagacagcc gcttagccga attggattac ttactgaata acgatctggc cgatgtggat
     3361 tgcgaaaact gggaagagga cactccattt aaagatccgc gcgagctgta tgatttttta
     3421 aagacggaaa agcccgaaga ggaacttgtc ttttcccacg gcgacctggg agacagcaac
     3481 atctttgtga aagatggcaa agtaagtggc tttattgatc ttgggagaag cggcagggcg
     3541 gacaagtggt atgacattgc cttctgcgtc cggtcgctca gggaggatat cggggaagaa
     3601 cagtatgtcg agctattttt tgacttactg gggatcaagc ctgattggga gaaaataaaa
     3661 tattatattt tactggatga attgttttag ctgtcagacc aagtttactc atatatactt
     3721 tagattgatt taaaacttca tttttaattt aaaaggatct aggtgaagat cctttttgat
     3781 aatctcatga ccaaaatccc ttaacgtgag ttttcgttcc actgagcgtc agaccccgta
     3841 gaaaagatca aaggatcttc ttgagatcct ttttttctgc gcgtaatctg ctgcttgcaa
     3901 acaaaaaaac caccgctacc agcggtggtt tgtttgccgg atcaagagct accaactctt
     3961 tttccgaagg taactggctt cagcagagcg cagataccaa atactgttct tctagtgtag
     4021 ccgtagttag gccaccactt caagaactct gtagcaccgc ctacatacct cgctctgcta
     4081 atcctgttac cagtggctgc tgccagtggc gataagtcgt gtcttaccgg gttggactca
     4141 agacgatagt taccggataa ggcgcagcgg tcgggctgaa cggggggttc gtgcacacag
     4201 cccagcttgg agcgaacgac ctacaccgaa ctgagatacc tacagcgtga gctatgagaa
     4261 agcgccacgc ttcccgaagg gagaaaggcg gacaggtatc cggtaagcgg cagggtcgga
     4321 acaggagagc gcacgaggga gcttccaggg ggaaacgcct ggtatcttta tagtcctgtc
     4381 gggtttcgcc acctctgact tgagcgtcga tttttgtgat gctcgtcagg ggggcggagc
     4441 ctatggaaaa acgccagcaa cgcggccttt ttacggttcc tgctcggatc tgttggaccg
     4501 gacagtagtc atggttgatg ggctgcctgt atcgagtggt gattttgtgc cgagctgccg
     4561 gtcggggagc tgttggctgg ctggtggcag gatatattgt ggtgtaaaca aattgacgct
     4621 tagacaactt aataacacat tgcggacgtt tttaatgtac tggggttgaa cactctgtgc
     4681 cgaattcgga tccggaggtc aacatggtgg agcacgacac tctggtctac tccaaaaatg
     4741 tcaaagatac agtctcagaa gatcaaaggg ctattgagac ttttcaacaa aggataattt
     4801 cgggaaacct cctcggattc cattgcccag ctatctgtca cttcatcgaa aggacagtag
     4861 aaaaggaagg tggctcctac aaatgccatc attgcgataa aggaaaggct atcattcaag
     4921 atctctctgc cgacagtggt cccaaagatg gacccccacc cacgaggagc atcgtggaaa
     4981 aagaagaggt tccaaccacg tctacaaagc aagtggattg atgtgataac atggtggagc
     5041 acgacactct ggtctactcc aaaaatgtca aagatacagt ctcagaagat caaagggcta
     5101 ttgagacttt tcaacaaagg ataatttcgg gaaacctcct cggattccat tgcccagcta
     5161 tctgtcactt catcgaaagg acagtagaaa aggaaggtgg ctcctacaaa tgccatcatt
     5221 gcgataaagg aaaggctatc attcaagatc tctctgccga cagtggtccc aaagatggac
     5281 ccccacccac gaggagcatc gtggaaaaag aagaggttcc aaccacgtct acaaagcaag
     5341 tggattgatg tgacatctcc actgacgtaa gggatgacgc acaatcccac tatccttcgc
     5401 aagacccttc ctctatataa ggaagttcat ttcatttgga gaggacacgc tcgagtataa
     5461 gagctcattt ttacaacaat taccaacaac aacaaacaac aaacaacatt acaattacat
     5521 ttacaattat cgatacaatg ggatttgttc tcttttcaca attgccttca tttcttcttg
     5581 tctctacact tctcttattc ctagtaatat cccactcttg ccgtgcaggt aagtttctgc
     5641 ttctaccttt gatatatata taataattat cattaattag tagtaatata atatttcaaa
     5701 tatttttttc aaaataaaag aatgtagtat atagcaattg cttttctgta gtttataagt
     5761 gtgtatattt taatttataa cttttctaat atatgaccaa aatttgttga tgtgcaggag
     5821 gtcgcaactt aaaagaatta tccatgcttg aaaggcatga aaattggatg gttcatcatg
     5881 gacgtgtata caaagatgat atagaaaaag aacaccgctt caagacattc aaggaaaacg
     5941 ttgagttcat cgaatctttc aacaagaacg gaactcaacg ttataagcta gccgtcaata
     6001 aatatgctga tctgaccact gaggaattca caacatcatt tatggggctc gacacttcat
     6061 tactatccca gcaagaatca acagctacaa caacgtcctt taaatatgat agtgtgactg
     6121 aagtgccgtc taacttggac tggagagagt ctggggctgt cactcaagtg aaacatcaag
     6181 gtcgatgtgg atgttgctgg gcgttttctg cggccgcggc tatagaagga gcatatcaaa
     6241 ttgcaaacaa cgaactaatc tctctttcag agcaacaact attggattgc tctacgcaga
     6301 acaaaggctg caacggaggt ttaatgacga atgcattcga ttttatcata gaaaatggtg
     6361 gaatttcaag ggaatcagac tatgaatacc taggtgaaca gtacacatgc agaagccgag
     6421 agaaaacagc agcagtgcaa ataagtagtt ataaagtcgt gcctgaaggt gaaacatcac
     6481 tattacaagc cgtaactaaa cagccagtgt ccattggaat agctgctagc caagatttac
     6541 agttttacgc gggaggaact tatgacggaa actgtgccga tcaaattaac catgctgtaa
     6601 cagcgatagg atatggaact gatgaggaag gtcagaaata ttggttgttg aagaattcat
     6661 ggggaacaag ttggggcgag aatgggttta tgaaaattat aagagattct ggggatcctt
     6721 caggtctttg tgatatcgca aagatgtcat cttatccaaa catagcatga gcttctctag
     6781 ctagagtcga tcgacaagct cgagtttctc cataataatg tgtgagtagt tcccagataa
     6841 gggaattagg gttcctatag ggtttcgctc atgtgttgag catataagaa acccttagta
     6901 tgtatttgta tttgtaaaat acttctatca ataaaatttc taattcctaa aaccaaaatc
     6961 cagtactaaa atccagatcg ctgcaagagg atgcacatgt gaccgaggga cacgaagtga
     7021 tccgtttaaa ctatcagtgt ttgacaggat atattggcgg gtaaacctaa gagaaaagag
     7081 cgtttattag aataatcgga tatttaaaag ggcgtgaaaa ggtttatccg ttcgtccatt
     7141 tgtatgtgcc agc
//
