# Supplementary material for: Bioengineering secreted proteases converts divergent Rcr3 orthologs and paralogs into extracellular immune co-receptors
Source: bioRxiv preprint, doi:10.1101/2024.02.14.580413, version 2 (2024-05-23)
Supplement: Dataset S2 [file 580413_file07.zip › S2_Dataset/pJK254.gb]

LOCUS       pJK254                  5627 bp    DNA     circular UNA 29-JAN-2024
DEFINITION  pET28b-T7::OmpA-EPIC1ΔSP-6xHis.
ACCESSION   urn.local...ql-harbtnz
VERSION     urn.local...ql-harbtnz
KEYWORDS    .
SOURCE      
  ORGANISM  .
FEATURES             Location/Qualifiers
     rep_origin      12..467
                     /direction="LEFT"
                     /note="<html><body>f1 bacteriophage origin of replication;
                     arrow indicates direction of (+) strand
                     synthesis</body></html>"
                     /note="Derived using Geneious Prime 2023.1.2 'Annotate
                     from Database' based on nucleotide similarity"
                     /label="f1 ori"
     CDS             complement(560..1375)
                     /gene="nptI"
                     /EC_number="2.7.1.95"
                     /note="aminoglycoside 3'-phosphotransferase; confers
                     kanamycin resistance in bacteria"
                     /codon_start=1
                     /transl_table=11
                     /product="APH(3')I"
                     /protein_id="AAS75425.1"
                     /db_xref="GI:45685338"
                     /note="Derived using Geneious Prime 2023.1.2 'Annotate
                     from Database' based on protein similarity"
                     /label="nptI CDS"
     promoter        complement(1376..1426)
                     /gene="nptI"
                     /note="aminoglycoside 3'-phosphotransferase; confers
                     kanamycin resistance in bacteria"
                     /note="Derived using Geneious Prime 2023.1.2 'Annotate
                     from Database' based on nucleotide similarity"
                     /label="nptI Promoter"
     terminator      complement(1476..1514)
                     /name="Tndr"
                     /note="rho independent terminator"
                     /note="Derived using Geneious Prime 2023.1.2 'Annotate
                     from Database' based on nucleotide similarity"
                     /label="Tndr"
     rep_origin      1517..2085
                     /direction="RIGHT"
                     /note="high-copy-number ColE1/pMB1/pBR322/pUC origin of 
                     replication; ori"
                     /note="Derived using Geneious Prime 2023.1.2 'Annotate
                     from Database' based on nucleotide similarity"
                     /label="ori rep origin"
     misc_RNA        1533..2085
                     /name="RNA-II"
                     /note="Derived using Geneious Prime 2023.1.2 'Annotate
                     from Database' based on nucleotide similarity"
                     /label="RNA-II"
     terminator      complement(1534..1567)
                     /name="Tndr"
                     /note="rho independent terminator"
                     /note="Derived using Geneious Prime 2023.1.2 'Annotate
                     from Database' based on nucleotide similarity"
                     /label="Tndr"
     misc_RNA        complement(1536..1643)
                     /name="RNA-I"
                     /note="Derived using Geneious Prime 2023.1.2 'Annotate
                     from Database' based on nucleotide similarity"
                     /label="RNA-I"
     regulatory      1896..2274
                     /regulatory_class="other"
                     /note="ColE1 ori variant"
                     /note="Derived using Geneious Prime 2023.1.2 'Annotate
                     from Database' based on nucleotide similarity"
                     /label="ColE1 ori regulatory"
     misc_feature    2172..2179
                     /note="DnaA box"
                     /note="Derived using Geneious Prime 2023.1.2 'Annotate
                     from Database' based on nucleotide similarity"
                     /label="DnaA box"
     misc_feature    2205..2268
                     /name="L-strand Y effector site"
                     /note="L-strand Y effector site"
                     /note="Derived using Geneious Prime 2023.1.2 'Annotate
                     from Database' based on nucleotide similarity"
                     /label="L-strand Y effector site"
     misc_feature    complement(2271..2413)
                     /note="basis of mobility region from pBR322; bom variant"
                     /note="Derived using Geneious Prime 2023.1.2 'Annotate
                     from Database' based on nucleotide similarity"
                     /label="bom"
     misc_feature    complement(2361..2371)
                     /name="hairpin"
                     /note="Derived using Geneious Prime 2023.1.2 'Annotate
                     from Database' based on nucleotide similarity"
                     /label="hairpin"
     misc_feature    2365..2386
                     /note="p15A origin of transfer"
                     /note="Derived using Geneious Prime 2023.1.2 'Annotate
                     from Database' based on nucleotide similarity"
                     /label="p15A origin of transfer"
     terminator      <2413..2550
                     /Note="levansucrase sacB terminator"
                     /note="Derived using Geneious Prime 2023.2.1 'Annotate
                     from Database' based on nucleotide similarity"
                     /label="sacB terminator"
     CDS             complement(2515..2706)
                     /codon_start=1
                     /gene="rop"
                     /product="Rop protein"
                     /note="rop"
                     /note="Derived using Geneious Prime 2023.1.2 'Annotate
                     from Database' based on protein similarity"
                     /label="rop CDS"
     CDS             2738..3106
                     /note="hypothetical Archaeal/bacterial protein "
                     /calculated_mol_wt=14040
                     /note="Derived using Geneious Prime 2023.1.2 'Annotate
                     from Database' based on protein similarity"
                     /label="hypothetical protein CDS"
     CDS             complement(3103..3459)
                     /note="Putative bacterial MULTISPECIES TCR/Tet family MFS
                     transporter"
                     /transl_table=11
                     /note="Derived using Geneious Prime 2023.1.2 'Annotate
                     from Database' based on protein similarity"
                     /label="Hypothetical protein CDS"
     misc_feature    complement(<3175..>3466)
                     /Note="Partial tetracycline efflux MFS transporter
                     Tet(C);similar to AA sequence:RefSeq:WP_001297013.1"
                     /note="Derived using Geneious Prime 2023.2.1 'Annotate
                     from Database' based on nucleotide similarity"
                     /label="Partial tet(C) CDS"
     CDS             complement(3515..4597)
                     /codon_start=1
                     /gene="lacI"
                     /product="lac repressor"
                     /note="The lac repressor binds to the lac operator to 
                     inhibit transcription in E. coli. This inhibition can be
                     relieved by adding lactose or
                     isopropyl-beta-D-thiogalactopyranoside (IPTG).; lacI"
                     /note="Derived using Geneious Prime 2023.1.2 'Annotate
                     from Database' based on protein similarity"
                     /label="lacI CDS"
     region          complement(3614..4408)
                     /region_name="PBP1_LacI"
                     /note="Ligand-binding domain of DNA transcription
                     repressor LacI specific for lactose, a member of the
                     LacI-GalR family of bacterial transcription regulators;
                     cd01574"
                     /db_xref="CDD:107259"
                     /note="Derived using Geneious Prime 2023.1.2 'Annotate
                     from Database' based on protein similarity"
                     /label="PBP1 LacI"
     promoter        complement(4598..4675)
                     /gene="<html><body><i>lacI</i></body></html>"
                     /note="Derived using Geneious Prime 2023.1.2 'Annotate
                     from Database' based on nucleotide similarity"
                     /label="lacI promoter"
     misc_feature    complement(<4683..>4962)
                     /Note="Partial tetracycline efflux MFS transporter
                     Tet(C);similar to AA sequence:RefSeq:WP_001297013.1"
                     /note="Derived using Geneious Prime 2023.2.1 'Annotate
                     from Database' based on nucleotide similarity"
                     /label="Partial tet(C) CDS"
     promoter        4988..5006
                     /note="<html><body>promoter for bacteriophage T7 RNA
                     polymerase</body></html>"
                     /note="Derived using Geneious Prime 2023.1.2 'Annotate
                     from Database' based on nucleotide similarity"
                     /label="T7 promoter"
     protein_bind    5011..5027
                     /bound_moiety="lac repressor encoded by lacI"
                     /note="lac operator"
                     /note="The lac repressor binds to the lac operator to 
                     inhibit transcription in E. coli. This inhibition can be
                     relieved by adding lactose or
                     isopropyl-beta-D-thiogalactopyranoside (IPTG)."
                     /note="Derived using Geneious Prime 2023.1.2 'Annotate
                     from Database' based on nucleotide similarity"
                     /label="lac operator protein bind"
     RBS             5046..5068
                     /note="<html><body>efficient ribosome binding site from
                     bacteriophage T7 gene 10 (<a
                     href=""http://www.ncbi.nlm.nih.gov/pubmed/2676996""
                     title=""http://www.ncbi.nlm.nih.gov/pubmed/2676996"">Olins
                     and Rangwala, 1989</a>)</body></html>"
                     /note="Derived using Geneious Prime 2023.1.2 'Annotate
                     from Database' based on nucleotide similarity"
                     /label="RBS"
     CDS             5075..5137
                     /note="OmpA signal peptide"
                     /note="Derived using Geneious Prime 2023.1.2 'Annotate
                     from Database' based on protein similarity"
                     /label="OmpA Signal peptide"
     CDS             <5141..>5455
                     /codon_start=1
                     /product="cystatin-like cysteine protease inhibitor EPIC1"
                     /protein_id="AAY21181.1"
                     /db_xref="GI:62910928"
                     /label="cystatin-like cysteine protease inhibitor EPIC1
                     CDS"
     CDS             5456..5482
                     /product="HHHHHH epitope"
                     /note="HisG epitope"
                     /note="Derived using Geneious Prime 2023.1.2 'Annotate
                     from Database' based on protein similarity"
                     /label="HHHHHH epitope CDS"
     terminator      5551..5598
                     /note="T7 terminator"
                     /note="transcription terminator for bacteriophage T7 RNA 
                     polymerase"
                     /note="Derived using Geneious Prime 2023.1.2 'Annotate
                     from Database' based on nucleotide similarity"
                     /label="T7 terminator"
ORIGIN      
        1 tggcgaatgg gnnnnnnnnn nnnnnnnnnn nnnnnnnnnn nnnnnnnnnn nnnnnnnnnn
       61 nnnnnnnnnn nnnnnnnnnn nnnnnnnnnn nnnnnnnnnn nnnnnnnnnn nnnnnnnnnn
      121 nnnnnnnnnn nnnnncnnnn nnnnnnnnnn nnnnnnnnnn nnnnnnnnnn nnnnnnnnnn
      181 nnnnnnnnnn nnnnnnnnnn nnnnnnnnnn nnnnnnnnnn nnnnnnnann nnnnnnnnnn
      241 nnnnnnnnnn nnnnnnnnnn nnnnnnnnnn nnnnnnncct ttgacgttgg agtccacgtt
      301 ctttnnnnnn nnnnnnnnnn nnnnnnnnnn nnnnnnnnnn naccctatct cggtctattc
      361 ttttgattta taagggattt tgccgatttc ggcctattgg ttaaaaaatg agctgattta
      421 acaaaaattt aacgcgaatt ttaacaaaat attaacgttt acaatttcag gtggcacttt
      481 tcggggaaat gtgcgcggaa cccctatttg tttatttttc taaatacatt caaatatgta
      541 tccgctcatg aattaattct tagaaaaact catcgagcat caaatgaaac tgcaatttat
      601 tcatatcagg attatcaata ccatattttt gaaaaagccg tttctgtaat gaaggagaaa
      661 actcaccgag gcagttccat aggatggcaa gatcctggta tcggtctgcg attccgactc
      721 gtccaacatc aatacaacct attaatttcc cctcgtcaaa aataaggtta tcaagtgaga
      781 aatcaccatg agtgacgact gaatccggtg agaatggcaa aagtttatgc atttctttcc
      841 agacttgttc aacaggccag ccattacgct cgtcatcaaa atcactcgca tcaaccaaac
      901 cgttattcat tcgtgattgc gcctgagcga gacgaaatac gcgatcgctg ttaaaaggac
      961 aattacaaac aggaatcgaa tgcaaccggc gcaggaacac tgccagcgca tcaacaatat
     1021 tttcacctga atcaggatat tcttctaata cctggaatgc tgttttcccg gggatcgcag
     1081 tggtgagtaa ccatgcatca tcaggagtac ggataaaatg cttgatggtc ggaagaggca
     1141 taaattccgt cagccagttt agtctgacca tctcatctgt aacatcattg gcaacgctac
     1201 ctttgccatg tttcagaaac aactctggcg catcgggctt cccatacaat cgatagattg
     1261 tcgcacctga ttgcccgaca ttatcgcgag cccatttata cccatataaa tcagcatcca
     1321 tgttggaatt taatcgcggc ctagagcaag acgtttcccg ttgaatatgg ctcataacac
     1381 cccttgtatt actgtttatg taagcagaca gttttattgt tcatgaccaa aatcccttaa
     1441 cgtgagtttt cgttccactg agcgtcagac cccgtagaaa agatcaaagg atcttcttga
     1501 gatccttttt ttctgcgcgt aatctgctgc ttgcaaacaa aaaaaccacc gctaccagcg
     1561 gtggtttgtt tgccggatca agagctacca actctttttc cgaaggtaac tggcttcagc
     1621 agagcgcaga taccaaatac tgtccttcta gtgtagccgt agttaggcca ccacttcaag
     1681 aactctgtag caccgcctac atacctcgct ctgctaatcc tgttaccagt ggctgctgcc
     1741 agtggcgata agtcgtgtct taccgggttg gactcaagac gatagttacc ggataaggcg
     1801 cagcggtcgg gctgaacggg gggttcgtgc acacagccca gcttggagcg aacgacctac
     1861 accgaactga gatacctaca gcgtgagcta tgagaaagcg ccacgcttcc cgaagggaga
     1921 aaggcggaca ggtatccggt aagcggcagg gtcggaacag gagagcgcac gagggagctt
     1981 ccagggggaa acgcctggta tctttatagt cctgtcgggt ttcgccacct ctgacttgag
     2041 cgtcgatttt tgtgatgctc gtcagggggg cggagcctat ggaaaaacgc cagcaacgcg
     2101 gcctttttac ggttcctggc cttttgctgg ccttttgctc acatgttctt tcctgcgtta
     2161 tcccctgatt ctgtggataa ccgtattacc gcctttgagt gagctgatac cgctcgccgc
     2221 agccgaacga ccgagcgcag cgagtcagtg agcgaggaag cggaagagcg cctgatgcgg
     2281 tattttctcc ttacgcatct gtgcggtatt tcacaccgca tatatggtgc actctcagta
     2341 caatctgctc tgatgccgca tagttaagcc agtatacact ccgctatcgc tacgtgactg
     2401 ggtcatggct gcgccccgac acccgccaac acccgctgac gcgccctgac gggcttgtct
     2461 gctcccggca tccgcttaca gacaagctgt gaccgtctcc gggagctgca tgtgtcagag
     2521 gttttcaccg tcatcaccga aacgcgcgag gcagctgcgg taaagctcat cagcgtggtc
     2581 gtgaagcgat tcacagatgt ctgcctgttc atccgcgtcc agctcgttga gtttctccag
     2641 aagcgttaat gtctggcttc tgataaagcg ggccatgtta agggcggttt tttcctgttt
     2701 ggtcactgat gcctccgtgt aagggggatt tctgttcatg ggggtaatga taccgatgaa
     2761 acgagagagg atgctcacga tacgggttac tgatgatgaa catgcccggt tactggaacg
     2821 ttgtgagggt aaacaactgg cggtatggat gcggcgggac cagagaaaaa tcactcaggg
     2881 tcaatgccag cgcttcgtta atacagatgt aggtgttcca cagggtagcc agcagcatcc
     2941 tgcgatgcag atccggaaca taatggtgca gggcgctgac ttccgcgttt ccagacttta
     3001 cgaaacacgg aaaccgaaga ccattcatgt tgttgctcag gtcgcagacg ttttgcagca
     3061 gcagtcgctt cacgttcgct cgcgtatcgg tgattcattc tgctaaccag taaggcaacc
     3121 ccgccagcct agccgggtcc tcaacgacag gagcacgatc atgcgcaccc gtggggccgc
     3181 catgccggcg ataatggcct gcttctcgcc gaaacgtttg gtggcgggac cagtgacgaa
     3241 ggcttgagcg agggcgtgca agattccgaa taccgcaagc gacaggccga tcatcgtcgc
     3301 gctccagcga aagcggtcct cgccgaaaat gacccagagc gctgccggca cctgtcctac
     3361 gagttgcatg ataaagaaga cagtcataag tgcggcgacg atagtcatgc cccgcgccca
     3421 ccggaaggag ctgactgggt tgaaggctct caagggcatc ggtcgagatc ccggtgccta
     3481 atgagtgagc taacttacat taattgcgtt gcgctcactg cccgctttcc agtcgggaaa
     3541 cctgtcgtgc cagctgcatt aatgaatcgg ccaacgcgcg gggagaggcg gtttgcgtat
     3601 tgggcgccag ggtggttttt cttttcacca gtgagacggg caacagctga ttgcccttca
     3661 ccgcctggcc ctgagagagt tgcagcaagc ggtccacgct ggtttgcccc agcaggcgaa
     3721 aatcctgttt gatggtggtt aacggcggga tataacatga gctgtcttcg gtatcgtcgt
     3781 atcccactac cgagatatcc gcaccaacgc gcagcccgga ctcggtaatg gcgcgcattg
     3841 cgcccagcgc catctgatcg ttggcaacca gcatcgcagt gggaacgatg ccctcattca
     3901 gcatttgcat ggtttgttga aaaccggaca tggcactcca gtcgccttcc cgttccgcta
     3961 tcggctgaat ttgattgcga gtgagatatt tatgccagcc agccagacgc agacgcgccg
     4021 agacagaact taatgggccc gctaacagcg cgatttgctg gtgacccaat gcgaccagat
     4081 gctccacgcc cagtcgcgta ccgtcttcat gggagaaaat aatactgttg atgggtgtct
     4141 ggtcagagac atcaagaaat aacgccggaa cattagtgca ggcagcttcc acagcaatgg
     4201 catcctggtc atccagcgga tagttaatga tcagcccact gacgcgttgc gcgagaagat
     4261 tgtgcaccgc cgctttacag gcttcgacgc cgcttcgttc taccatcgac accaccacgc
     4321 tggcacccag ttgatcggcg cgagatttaa tcgccgcgac aatttgcgac ggcgcgtgca
     4381 gggccagact ggaggtggca acgccaatca gcaacgactg tttgcccgcc agttgttgtg
     4441 ccacgcggtt gggaatgtaa ttcagctccg ccatcgccgc ttccactttt tcccgcgttt
     4501 tcgcagaaac gtggctggcc tggttcacca cgcgggaaac ggtctgataa gagacaccgg
     4561 catactctgc gacatcgtat aacgttactg gtttcacatt caccaccctg aattgactct
     4621 cttccgggcg ctatcatgcc ataccgcgaa aggttttgcg ccattcgatg gtgtccggga
     4681 tctcgacgct ctcccttatg cgactcctgc attaggaagc agcccagtag taggttgagg
     4741 ccgttgagca ccgccgccgc aaggaatggt gcatgcaagg agatggcgcc caacagtccc
     4801 ccggccacgg ggcctgccac catacccacg ccgaaacaag cgctcatgag cccgaagtgg
     4861 cgagcccgat cttccccatc ggtgatgtcg gcgatatagg cgccagcaac cgcacctgtg
     4921 gcgccggtga tgccggccac gatgcgtccg gcgtagagga tcgagatctc gatcccgcga
     4981 aatggagtaa tacgactcac tataggggaa ttgtgagcgg ataacaattc ccctctagaa
     5041 ataattttgt ttaactttaa gaaggagata tacaatgaaa aagacagcta tcgcgattgc
     5101 agtggcactg gctggtttcg ctaccgttgc gcaagcaggt caagtggacg gcggatactc
     5161 gaagaaggaa gtcaccccag aggacatgga gctgctccag aaggcgcaga gcaatgtgag
     5221 cgcatacaat agcgacgtca cctcgcgcat ctgctacctg aaggtcgaca gtctcgagac
     5281 tcaagtcgtc tcgggtgaga actacaagtt ccacgtttct ggttgcagtg tcaactcgga
     5341 caacgagctg ggtggctgtg ccaaccagaa ttgcgagtcg tccaagtacg acatcgtcat
     5401 ctactcgcag tcttggacca acacgctgga ggtgacgtcg attaccccag ttaagggtgg
     5461 ccatcatcac catcaccact gagcttggat ccggctgcta acaaagcccg aaaggaagct
     5521 gagttggctg ctgccaccgc tgagcaataa ctagcataac cccttggggc ctctaaacgg
     5581 gtcttgaggg gttttttgct gaaaggagga actatatccg gatcgct
//
