# Supplementary material for: Bioengineering secreted proteases converts divergent Rcr3 orthologs and paralogs into extracellular immune co-receptors
Source: bioRxiv preprint, doi:10.1101/2024.02.14.580413, version 2 (2024-05-23)
Supplement: Dataset S2 [file 580413_file07.zip › S2_Dataset/pJK100-019.gb]

LOCUS       pJK100-019              7153 bp    DNA     circular UNA 29-JAN-2024
DEFINITION  pL2M-2x35S::NtPR1a-P0P1R2P3P4R5P6.
ACCESSION   urn.local...2cvk-ecqffyj
VERSION     urn.local...2cvk-ecqffyj
KEYWORDS    .
SOURCE      
  ORGANISM  .
FEATURES             Location/Qualifiers
     misc_feature    1..2785
                     /note="pVS1ori short"
                     /note="Derived using Geneious Prime 2023.1.2 'Annotate
                     from Database' based on nucleotide similarity"
                     /label="pVS1ori short"
     CDS             193..822
                     /note="StaA; similar to IncC2"
                     /codon_start=1
                     /transl_table=11
                     /product="pVS1 partitioning protein"
                     /protein_id="AAD19678.1"
                     /db_xref="GI:4378781"
                     /note="Derived using Geneious Prime 2023.1.2 'Annotate
                     from Database' based on protein similarity"
                     /label="pVS1 partitioning protein CDS"
     CDS             843..1058
                     /note="ORF3; not required for stable maintenance"
                     /codon_start=1
                     /transl_table=11
                     /product="hypothetical protein"
                     /protein_id="AAD19679.1"
                     /db_xref="GI:4378782"
                     /note="Derived using Geneious Prime 2023.1.2 'Annotate
                     from Database' based on protein similarity"
                     /label="hypothetical protein CDS"
     misc_feature    1089..1101
                     /name="KorB box"
                     /note="KorB box"
                     /note="Derived using Geneious Prime 2023.1.2 'Annotate
                     from Database' based on nucleotide similarity"
                     /label="KorB box"
     CDS             1217..2323
                     /note="RepA"
                     /transl_table=11
                     /product="pVS1 replication protein"
                     /protein_id="AAD19680.1"
                     /db_xref="GI:4378783"
                     /note="Derived using Geneious Prime 2023.1.2 'Annotate
                     from Database' based on protein similarity"
                     /label="pVS1 replication protein CDS"
     rep_origin      2389..2583
                     /note="pVS1 origin of replication"
                     /note="Derived using Geneious Prime 2023.1.2 'Annotate
                     from Database' based on nucleotide similarity"
                     /label="pVS1 origin of replication rep origin"
     misc_feature    2389..2396
                     /note="DnaA box"
                     /note="Derived using Geneious Prime 2023.1.2 'Annotate
                     from Database' based on nucleotide similarity"
                     /label="DnaA box"
     repeat_region   2400..2483
                     /note="21 bp repeats"
                     /rpt_type="direct"
                     /note="Derived using Geneious Prime 2023.1.2 'Annotate
                     from Database' based on nucleotide similarity"
                     /label="21 bp repeats repeat region"
     misc_feature    2484..2575
                     /note="AT-rich region"
                     /note="Derived using Geneious Prime 2023.1.2 'Annotate
                     from Database' based on nucleotide similarity"
                     /label="AT-rich region"
     misc_feature    2576..2583
                     /note="DnaA box"
                     /note="Derived using Geneious Prime 2023.1.2 'Annotate
                     from Database' based on nucleotide similarity"
                     /label="DnaA box"
     promoter        2791..2895
                     /gene="bla"
                     /note="AmpR promoter"
                     /note="Derived using Geneious Prime 2023.1.2 'Annotate
                     from Database' based on nucleotide similarity"
                     /label="bla promoter"
     CDS             2896..3690
                     /gene="aphA"
                     /function="kanamycin resistance"
                     /codon_start=1
                     /transl_table=11
                     /product="aminoglycoside 3'-phosphotransferase"
                     /protein_id="ADZ30886.1"
                     /db_xref="GI:325559604"
                     /note="Derived using Geneious Prime 2023.1.2 'Annotate
                     from Database' based on protein similarity"
                     /label="aphA CDS"
     terminator      3691..3838
                     /Note="Beta-lactamase TEM terminator"
                     /note="Derived using Geneious Prime 2023.1.2 'Annotate
                     from Database' based on nucleotide similarity"
                     /label="bla terminator"
     terminator      complement(3840..3878)
                     /name="Tndr"
                     /note="rho independent terminator"
                     /note="Derived using Geneious Prime 2023.1.2 'Annotate
                     from Database' based on nucleotide similarity"
                     /label="Tndr"
     rep_origin      3881..4449
                     /direction="RIGHT"
                     /note="high-copy-number ColE1/pMB1/pBR322/pUC origin of 
                     replication; ori"
                     /note="Derived using Geneious Prime 2023.1.2 'Annotate
                     from Database' based on nucleotide similarity"
                     /label="ori rep origin"
     misc_RNA        3897..4449
                     /name="RNA-II"
                     /note="Derived using Geneious Prime 2023.1.2 'Annotate
                     from Database' based on nucleotide similarity"
                     /label="RNA-II"
     terminator      complement(3898..3931)
                     /name="Tndr"
                     /note="rho independent terminator"
                     /note="Derived using Geneious Prime 2023.1.2 'Annotate
                     from Database' based on nucleotide similarity"
                     /label="Tndr"
     misc_RNA        complement(3900..4007)
                     /name="RNA-I"
                     /note="Derived using Geneious Prime 2023.1.2 'Annotate
                     from Database' based on nucleotide similarity"
                     /label="RNA-I"
     misc_feature    4516..4662
                     /note="LB; left border. Identical to sequence near
                     agrocinopine synthase on Agrobacterium tumefaciens strain
                     1D1460 plasmid pTi1D1460 (CP032929 nucleotides 161,573 -
                     161,719). "
                     /note="Derived using Geneious Prime 2023.1.2 'Annotate
                     from Database' based on nucleotide similarity"
                     /label="LB; left border"
     misc_feature    4585..4609
                     /note="T-DNA left border sequence (Thole et al., (2007)
                     Plant Physiol 145:1211-1219)"
                     /note="Derived using Geneious Prime 2023.1.2 'Annotate
                     from Database' based on nucleotide similarity"
                     /label="misc"
     promoter        4700..5443
                     /note="Double CaMV 35S"
                     /note="Derived using Geneious Prime 2023.1.2 'Annotate
                     from Database' based on nucleotide similarity"
                     /label="2x35S pro (Plant Parts Kit)"
     misc_feature    5476..5530
                     /note="TMV Omega; translational enhancer from the tobacco
                     mosaic virus 5'-leader sequence (Gallie et al., 1988)"
                     /note="Derived using Geneious Prime 2023.1.2 'Annotate
                     from Database' based on nucleotide similarity"
                     /label="TMV Omega (Plant parts kit)"
     sig_peptide     5538..5627
                     /peptide="MGFVLFSQLPSFLLVSTLLLFLVISHSCRA"
                     /note="Derived using Geneious Prime 2023.1.2 'Annotate
                     from Database' based on protein similarity"
                     /label="signal peptide"
     CDS             5538..5627
                     /codon_start=1
                     /transl_table=1
                     /note="Nicotiana tabacum PR1a signal peptide (AA 1 to 30)"
                     /note="Derived using Geneious Prime 2023.1.2 'Annotate
                     from Database' based on protein similarity"
                     /label="NtPR1a SP CDS"
     CDS             join(5628,5818..5822)
                     /label="linker CDS"
     intron          5629..5817
                     /Note="Portable intron (PIV2 aka IV2)"
                     /note="Derived using Geneious Prime 2023.1.2 'Annotate
                     from Database' based on nucleotide similarity"
                     /label="PIV2"
     CDS             <5823..>6125
                     /gene="pip1"
                     /product="phytophthora-inhibited protease 1"
                     /protein_id="ABG23376.1"
                     /db_xref="GI:108937128"
                     /note="Derived using Geneious Prime 2020.1.1 'Annotate
                     from Database' based on nucleotide similarity"
                     /label="Pip1 pro-domain fragment CDS"
     CDS             <6126..>6206
                     /gene="pip1"
                     /product="phytophthora-inhibited protease 1"
                     /protein_id="ABG23376.1"
                     /db_xref="GI:108937128"
                     /note="Derived using Geneious Prime 2020.1.1 'Annotate
                     from Database' based on nucleotide similarity"
                     /label="Pip1 fragment 1 CDS"
     CDS             <6207..>6311
                     /gene="Rcr3"
                     /note="required for Cf-2-dependent disease resistance"
                     /product="cysteine protease"
                     /protein_id="AAM19207.1"
                     /db_xref="GI:20334373"
                     /note="Derived using Geneious Prime 2020.1.1 'Annotate
                     from Database' based on nucleotide similarity"
                     /label="Rcr3pim fragment 2 CDS"
     CDS             <6312..>6386
                     /gene="pip1"
                     /product="phytophthora-inhibited protease 1"
                     /protein_id="ABG23376.1"
                     /db_xref="GI:108937128"
                     /note="Derived using Geneious Prime 2020.1.1 'Annotate
                     from Database' based on nucleotide similarity"
                     /label="Pip1 fragment 3 CDS"
     CDS             <6387..>6506
                     /gene="pip1"
                     /product="phytophthora-inhibited protease 1"
                     /protein_id="ABG23376.1"
                     /db_xref="GI:108937128"
                     /note="Derived using Geneious Prime 2020.1.1 'Annotate
                     from Database' based on nucleotide similarity"
                     /label="Pip1 fragment 4 CDS"
     CDS             <6507..>6644
                     /gene="Rcr3"
                     /note="required for Cf-2-dependent disease resistance"
                     /product="cysteine protease"
                     /protein_id="AAM19207.1"
                     /db_xref="GI:20334373"
                     /note="Derived using Geneious Prime 2020.1.1 'Annotate
                     from Database' based on nucleotide similarity"
                     /label="Rcr3pim fragment 5 CDS"
     CDS             <6645..6770
                     /gene="pip1"
                     /product="phytophthora-inhibited protease 1"
                     /protein_id="ABG23376.1"
                     /db_xref="GI:108937128"
                     /note="Derived using Geneious Prime 2020.1.1 'Annotate
                     from Database' based on nucleotide similarity"
                     /label="Pip1 fragment 6 CDS"
     terminator      6775..6978
                     /note="CaMV poly(A) signal; cauliflower mosaic virus
                     polyadenylation signal"
                     /note="Plant parts kit"
                     /note="Derived using Geneious Prime 2023.1.2 'Annotate
                     from Database' based on nucleotide similarity"
                     /label="35S terminator"
     misc_feature    complement(7024..7149)
                     /note="RB; Right border. Identical to sequence near
                     D-nopaline dehydrogenase on Agrobacterium tumefaciens
                     strain 1D1460 plasmid pTi1D1460. Partial RB overdrive
                     sequence (CP032929 nucleotides 186,435 - 186,560)."
                     /label="RB partial overdrive sequence"
     misc_feature    7042..7066
                     /note="T-DNA right border sequence (Thole et al., (2007)
                     Plant Physiol 145:1211-1219)"
                     /note="Derived using Geneious Prime 2023.1.2 'Annotate
                     from Database' based on nucleotide similarity"
                     /label="misc"
ORIGIN      
        1 cgtgcggctg catgaaatcc tggccggttt gtctgatgcc aagctggcgg cctggccggc
       61 cagcttggcc gctgaagaaa ccgagcgccg ccgtctaaaa aggtgatgtg tatttgagta
      121 aaacagcttg cgtcatgcgg tcgctgcgta tatgatgcga tgagtaaata aacaaatacg
      181 caaggggaac gcatgaaggt tatcgctgta cttaaccaga aaggcgggtc aggcaagacg
      241 accatcgcaa cccatctagc ccgcgccctg caactcgccg gggccgatgt tctgttagtc
      301 gattccgatc cccagggcag tgcccgcgat tgggcggccg tgcgggaaga tcaaccgcta
      361 accgttgtcg gcatcgaccg cccgacgatt gaccgcgacg tgaaggccat cggccggcgc
      421 gacttcgtag tgatcgacgg agcgccccag gcggcggact tggctgtgtc cgcgatcaag
      481 gcagccgact tcgtgctgat tccggtgcag ccaagccctt acgacatatg ggccaccgcc
      541 gacctggtgg agctggttaa gcagcgcatt gaggtcacgg atggaaggct acaagcggcc
      601 tttgtcgtgt cgcgggcgat caaaggcacg cgcatcggcg gtgaggttgc cgaggcgctg
      661 gccgggtacg agctgcccat tcttgagtcc cgtatcacgc agcgcgtgag ctacccaggc
      721 actgccgccg ccggcacaac cgttcttgaa tcagaacccg agggcgacgc tgcccgcgag
      781 gtccaggcgc tggccgctga aattaaatca aaactcattt gagttaatga ggtaaagaga
      841 aaatgagcaa aagcacaaac acgctaagtg ccggccgtcc gagcgcacgc agcagcaagg
      901 ctgcaacgtt ggccagcctg gcagacacgc cagccatgaa gcgggtcaac tttcagttgc
      961 cggcggagga tcacaccaag ctgaagatgt acgcggtacg ccaaggcaag accattaccg
     1021 agctgctatc tgaatacatc gcgcagctac cagagtaaat gagcaaatga ataaatgagt
     1081 agatgaattt tagcggctaa aggaggcggc atggaaaatc aagaacaacc aggcaccgac
     1141 gccgtggaat gccccatgtg tggaggaacg ggcggttggc caggcgtaag cggctgggtt
     1201 gtctgccggc cctgcaatgg cactggaacc cccaagcccg aggaatcggc gtgacggtcg
     1261 caaaccatcc ggcccggtac aaatcggcgc ggcgctgggt gatgacctgg tggagaagtt
     1321 gaaggccgcg caggccgccc agcggcaacg catcgaggca gaagcacgcc ccggtgaatc
     1381 gtggcaagcg gccgctgatc gaatccgcaa agaatcccgg caaccgccgg cagccggtgc
     1441 gccgtcgatt aggaagccgc ccaagggcga cgagcaacca gattttttcg ttccgatgct
     1501 ctatgacgtg ggcacccgcg atagtcgcag catcatggac gtggccgttt tccgtctgtc
     1561 gaagcgtgac cgacgagctg gcgaggtgat ccgctacgag cttccagacg ggcacgtaga
     1621 ggtttccgca gggccggccg gcatggccag tgtgtgggat tacgacctgg tactgatggc
     1681 ggtttcccat ctaaccgaat ccatgaaccg ataccgggaa gggaagggag acaagcccgg
     1741 ccgcgtgttc cgtccacacg ttgcggacgt actcaagttc tgccggcgag ccgatggcgg
     1801 aaagcagaaa gacgacctgg tagaaacctg cattcggtta aacaccacgc acgttgccat
     1861 gcagcgtacg aagaaggcca agaacggccg cctggtgacg gtatccgagg gtgaagcctt
     1921 gattagccgc tacaagatcg taaagagcga aaccgggcgg ccggagtaca tcgagatcga
     1981 gctagctgat tggatgtacc gcgagatcac agaaggcaag aacccggacg tgctgacggt
     2041 tcaccccgat tactttttga tcgatcccgg catcggccgt tttctctacc gcctggcacg
     2101 ccgcgccgca ggcaaggcag aagccagatg gttgttcaag acgatctacg aacgcagtgg
     2161 cagcgccgga gagttcaaga agttctgttt caccgtgcgc aagctgatcg ggtcaaatga
     2221 cctgccggag tacgatttga aggaggaggc ggggcaggct ggcccgatcc tagtcatgcg
     2281 ctaccgcaac ctgatcgagg gcgaagcatc cgccggttcc taatgtacgg agcagatgct
     2341 agggcaaatt gccctagcag gggaaaaagg tcgaaaaagc ttctttcctg tggatagcac
     2401 gtacattggg aacccaaagc cgtacattgg gaaccggaac ccgtacattg ggaacccaaa
     2461 gccgtacatt gggaaccggt cacacatgta agtgactgat ataaaagaga aaaaaggcga
     2521 tttttccgcc taaaactctt taaaacttat taaaactctt aaaacccgcc tggcctgtgc
     2581 ataactgtct ggccagcgca cagccgaaca gctgcaaaaa gcgcctaccc ttcggtcgct
     2641 gcgctcccta cgccccgccg cttcgcgtcg gcctatcgcg gccgctggcc gctcaaaaat
     2701 ggctggccta cggccaggca atctaccagg gcgcggacaa gccgcgccgt cgccactcga
     2761 ccgccggcgc ccacatcaag gctccgagtg cgcggaaccc ctatttgttt atttttctaa
     2821 atacattcaa atatgtatcc gctcatgaga caataaccct gataaatgct tcaataatat
     2881 tgaaaaagga agagtatggc taaaatgaga atatcaccgg aattgaaaaa actgatcgaa
     2941 aaataccgct gcgtaaaaga tacggaagga atgtctcctg ctaaggtata taagctggtg
     3001 ggagaaaatg aaaacctata tttaaaaatg acggacagcc ggtataaagg gaccacctat
     3061 gatgtggaac gggaaaagga catgatgcta tggctggaag gaaagctgcc tgttccaaag
     3121 gtcctgcact ttgaacggca tgatggctgg agcaatctgc tcatgagtga ggccgatggc
     3181 gtcctttgct cggaagagta tgaagatgaa caaagccctg aaaagattat cgagctgtat
     3241 gcggagtgca tcaggctctt tcactccatc gacatatcgg attgtcccta tacgaatagc
     3301 ttagacagcc gcttagccga attggattac ttactgaata acgatctggc cgatgtggat
     3361 tgcgaaaact gggaagagga cactccattt aaagatccgc gcgagctgta tgatttttta
     3421 aagacggaaa agcccgaaga ggaacttgtc ttttcccacg gcgacctggg agacagcaac
     3481 atctttgtga aagatggcaa agtaagtggc tttattgatc ttgggagaag cggcagggcg
     3541 gacaagtggt atgacattgc cttctgcgtc cggtcgctca gggaggatat cggggaagaa
     3601 cagtatgtcg agctattttt tgacttactg gggatcaagc ctgattggga gaaaataaaa
     3661 tattatattt tactggatga attgttttag ctgtcagacc aagtttactc atatatactt
     3721 tagattgatt taaaacttca tttttaattt aaaaggatct aggtgaagat cctttttgat
     3781 aatctcatga ccaaaatccc ttaacgtgag ttttcgttcc actgagcgtc agaccccgta
     3841 gaaaagatca aaggatcttc ttgagatcct ttttttctgc gcgtaatctg ctgcttgcaa
     3901 acaaaaaaac caccgctacc agcggtggtt tgtttgccgg atcaagagct accaactctt
     3961 tttccgaagg taactggctt cagcagagcg cagataccaa atactgttct tctagtgtag
     4021 ccgtagttag gccaccactt caagaactct gtagcaccgc ctacatacct cgctctgcta
     4081 atcctgttac cagtggctgc tgccagtggc gataagtcgt gtcttaccgg gttggactca
     4141 agacgatagt taccggataa ggcgcagcgg tcgggctgaa cggggggttc gtgcacacag
     4201 cccagcttgg agcgaacgac ctacaccgaa ctgagatacc tacagcgtga gctatgagaa
     4261 agcgccacgc ttcccgaagg gagaaaggcg gacaggtatc cggtaagcgg cagggtcgga
     4321 acaggagagc gcacgaggga gcttccaggg ggaaacgcct ggtatcttta tagtcctgtc
     4381 gggtttcgcc acctctgact tgagcgtcga tttttgtgat gctcgtcagg ggggcggagc
     4441 ctatggaaaa acgccagcaa cgcggccttt ttacggttcc tgctcggatc tgttggaccg
     4501 gacagtagtc atggttgatg ggctgcctgt atcgagtggt gattttgtgc cgagctgccg
     4561 gtcggggagc tgttggctgg ctggtggcag gatatattgt ggtgtaaaca aattgacgct
     4621 tagacaactt aataacacat tgcggacgtt tttaatgtac tggggttgaa cactctgtgc
     4681 cgaattcgga tccggaggtc aacatggtgg agcacgacac tctggtctac tccaaaaatg
     4741 tcaaagatac agtctcagaa gatcaaaggg ctattgagac ttttcaacaa aggataattt
     4801 cgggaaacct cctcggattc cattgcccag ctatctgtca cttcatcgaa aggacagtag
     4861 aaaaggaagg tggctcctac aaatgccatc attgcgataa aggaaaggct atcattcaag
     4921 atctctctgc cgacagtggt cccaaagatg gacccccacc cacgaggagc atcgtggaaa
     4981 aagaagaggt tccaaccacg tctacaaagc aagtggattg atgtgataac atggtggagc
     5041 acgacactct ggtctactcc aaaaatgtca aagatacagt ctcagaagat caaagggcta
     5101 ttgagacttt tcaacaaagg ataatttcgg gaaacctcct cggattccat tgcccagcta
     5161 tctgtcactt catcgaaagg acagtagaaa aggaaggtgg ctcctacaaa tgccatcatt
     5221 gcgataaagg aaaggctatc attcaagatc tctctgccga cagtggtccc aaagatggac
     5281 ccccacccac gaggagcatc gtggaaaaag aagaggttcc aaccacgtct acaaagcaag
     5341 tggattgatg tgacatctcc actgacgtaa gggatgacgc acaatcccac tatccttcgc
     5401 aagacccttc ctctatataa ggaagttcat ttcatttgga gaggacacgc tcgagtataa
     5461 gagctcattt ttacaacaat taccaacaac aacaaacaac aaacaacatt acaattacat
     5521 ttacaattat cgatacaatg ggatttgttc tcttttcaca attgccttca tttcttcttg
     5581 tctctacact tctcttattc ctagtaatat cccactcttg ccgtgcaggt aagtttctgc
     5641 ttctaccttt gatatatata taataattat cattaattag tagtaatata atatttcaaa
     5701 tatttttttc aaaataaaag aatgtagtat atagcaattg cttttctgta gtttataagt
     5761 gtgtatattt taatttataa cttttctaat atatgaccaa aatttgttga tgtgcaggag
     5821 gtcgcaactt aaaagaatta tccatgcttg aaaggcatga aaattggatg gttcatcatg
     5881 gacgtgtata caaagatgat atagaaaaag aacaccgctt caagacattc aaggaaaacg
     5941 ttgagttcat cgaatctttc aacaagaacg gaactcaacg ttataagcta gccgtcaata
     6001 aatatgctga tctgaccact gaggaattca caacatcatt tatggggctc gacacttcat
     6061 tactatccca gcaagaatca acagctacaa caacgtcctt taaatatgat agtgtgactg
     6121 aagtgccgaa tagcatggac tggagaaaga gagggagtgt cacaggagtc aaggatcaag
     6181 gtgtatgtgg atgttgttgg gcattttctg cagttggatc actagaagga gcctacaaaa
     6241 ttgcaacagg caacttgatg gaattctctg aacaggaact tctcgattgc accaccaaca
     6301 attatggctg cgagggcgga ctaatgactg tcgcttacga cttcttactt cagaacaatg
     6361 gcgggggcat taccacagag actaactatc cttatgaaga agctcaaaat gtttgcaaga
     6421 ccgaacaacc agcagcagtt actatcaatg gctacgaagt cgtaccatct gacgagtcat
     6481 cgttgttgaa agctgtagtg aatcagccag tgtccattgg aatagctgct agccaagatt
     6541 tacagtttta cgcgggagga acttatgacg gaaactgtgc cgatcaaatt aaccatgctg
     6601 taacagcgat aggatatgga actgatgagg aaggtcagaa atattggata gtgaagaatt
     6661 catgggggag tgattggggt gaggaaggat atatgagaat tgctagagat gttggagttg
     6721 atggtggcca ttgtggcatt gcaaaggttg cgtcgttccc tactgcttga gcttctctag
     6781 ctagagtcga tcgacaagct cgagtttctc cataataatg tgtgagtagt tcccagataa
     6841 gggaattagg gttcctatag ggtttcgctc atgtgttgag catataagaa acccttagta
     6901 tgtatttgta tttgtaaaat acttctatca ataaaatttc taattcctaa aaccaaaatc
     6961 cagtactaaa atccagatcg ctgcaagagg atgcacatgt gaccgaggga cacgaagtga
     7021 tccgtttaaa ctatcagtgt ttgacaggat atattggcgg gtaaacctaa gagaaaagag
     7081 cgtttattag aataatcgga tatttaaaag ggcgtgaaaa ggtttatccg ttcgtccatt
     7141 tgtatgtgcc agc
//
