# Supplementary material for: Bioengineering secreted proteases converts divergent Rcr3 orthologs and paralogs into extracellular immune co-receptors
Source: bioRxiv preprint, doi:10.1101/2024.02.14.580413, version 2 (2024-05-23)
Supplement: Dataset S2 [file 580413_file07.zip › S2_Dataset/pJK100-009.gb]

LOCUS       pJK100-009              7150 bp    DNA     circular UNA 29-JAN-2024
DEFINITION  pL2M-2x35S::NtPR1a-P0P1P2R3P4P5P6.
ACCESSION   urn.local...2ct1-ecqffy3
VERSION     urn.local...2ct1-ecqffy3
KEYWORDS    .
SOURCE      
  ORGANISM  .
FEATURES             Location/Qualifiers
     misc_feature    1..2785
                     /note="pVS1ori short"
                     /note="Derived using Geneious Prime 2023.1.2 'Annotate
                     from Database' based on nucleotide similarity"
                     /label="pVS1ori short"
     CDS             193..822
                     /note="StaA; similar to IncC2"
                     /codon_start=1
                     /transl_table=11
                     /product="pVS1 partitioning protein"
                     /protein_id="AAD19678.1"
                     /db_xref="GI:4378781"
                     /note="Derived using Geneious Prime 2023.1.2 'Annotate
                     from Database' based on protein similarity"
                     /label="pVS1 partitioning protein CDS"
     CDS             843..1058
                     /note="ORF3; not required for stable maintenance"
                     /codon_start=1
                     /transl_table=11
                     /product="hypothetical protein"
                     /protein_id="AAD19679.1"
                     /db_xref="GI:4378782"
                     /note="Derived using Geneious Prime 2023.1.2 'Annotate
                     from Database' based on protein similarity"
                     /label="hypothetical protein CDS"
     misc_feature    1089..1101
                     /name="KorB box"
                     /note="KorB box"
                     /note="Derived using Geneious Prime 2023.1.2 'Annotate
                     from Database' based on nucleotide similarity"
                     /label="KorB box"
     CDS             1217..2323
                     /note="RepA"
                     /transl_table=11
                     /product="pVS1 replication protein"
                     /protein_id="AAD19680.1"
                     /db_xref="GI:4378783"
                     /note="Derived using Geneious Prime 2023.1.2 'Annotate
                     from Database' based on protein similarity"
                     /label="pVS1 replication protein CDS"
     rep_origin      2389..2583
                     /note="pVS1 origin of replication"
                     /note="Derived using Geneious Prime 2023.1.2 'Annotate
                     from Database' based on nucleotide similarity"
                     /label="pVS1 origin of replication rep origin"
     misc_feature    2389..2396
                     /note="DnaA box"
                     /note="Derived using Geneious Prime 2023.1.2 'Annotate
                     from Database' based on nucleotide similarity"
                     /label="DnaA box"
     repeat_region   2400..2483
                     /note="21 bp repeats"
                     /rpt_type="direct"
                     /note="Derived using Geneious Prime 2023.1.2 'Annotate
                     from Database' based on nucleotide similarity"
                     /label="21 bp repeats repeat region"
     misc_feature    2484..2575
                     /note="AT-rich region"
                     /note="Derived using Geneious Prime 2023.1.2 'Annotate
                     from Database' based on nucleotide similarity"
                     /label="AT-rich region"
     misc_feature    2576..2583
                     /note="DnaA box"
                     /note="Derived using Geneious Prime 2023.1.2 'Annotate
                     from Database' based on nucleotide similarity"
                     /label="DnaA box"
     promoter        2791..2895
                     /gene="bla"
                     /note="AmpR promoter"
                     /note="Derived using Geneious Prime 2023.1.2 'Annotate
                     from Database' based on nucleotide similarity"
                     /label="bla promoter"
     CDS             2896..3690
                     /gene="aphA"
                     /function="kanamycin resistance"
                     /codon_start=1
                     /transl_table=11
                     /product="aminoglycoside 3'-phosphotransferase"
                     /protein_id="ADZ30886.1"
                     /db_xref="GI:325559604"
                     /note="Derived using Geneious Prime 2023.1.2 'Annotate
                     from Database' based on protein similarity"
                     /label="aphA CDS"
     terminator      3691..3838
                     /Note="Beta-lactamase TEM terminator"
                     /note="Derived using Geneious Prime 2023.1.2 'Annotate
                     from Database' based on nucleotide similarity"
                     /label="bla terminator"
     terminator      complement(3840..3878)
                     /name="Tndr"
                     /note="rho independent terminator"
                     /note="Derived using Geneious Prime 2023.1.2 'Annotate
                     from Database' based on nucleotide similarity"
                     /label="Tndr"
     rep_origin      3881..4449
                     /direction="RIGHT"
                     /note="high-copy-number ColE1/pMB1/pBR322/pUC origin of 
                     replication; ori"
                     /note="Derived using Geneious Prime 2023.1.2 'Annotate
                     from Database' based on nucleotide similarity"
                     /label="ori rep origin"
     misc_RNA        3897..4449
                     /name="RNA-II"
                     /note="Derived using Geneious Prime 2023.1.2 'Annotate
                     from Database' based on nucleotide similarity"
                     /label="RNA-II"
     terminator      complement(3898..3931)
                     /name="Tndr"
                     /note="rho independent terminator"
                     /note="Derived using Geneious Prime 2023.1.2 'Annotate
                     from Database' based on nucleotide similarity"
                     /label="Tndr"
     misc_RNA        complement(3900..4007)
                     /name="RNA-I"
                     /note="Derived using Geneious Prime 2023.1.2 'Annotate
                     from Database' based on nucleotide similarity"
                     /label="RNA-I"
     misc_feature    4516..4662
                     /note="LB; left border. Identical to sequence near
                     agrocinopine synthase on Agrobacterium tumefaciens strain
                     1D1460 plasmid pTi1D1460 (CP032929 nucleotides 161,573 -
                     161,719). "
                     /note="Derived using Geneious Prime 2023.1.2 'Annotate
                     from Database' based on nucleotide similarity"
                     /label="LB; left border"
     misc_feature    4585..4609
                     /note="T-DNA left border sequence (Thole et al., (2007)
                     Plant Physiol 145:1211-1219)"
                     /note="Derived using Geneious Prime 2023.1.2 'Annotate
                     from Database' based on nucleotide similarity"
                     /label="misc"
     promoter        4700..5443
                     /note="Double CaMV 35S"
                     /note="Derived using Geneious Prime 2023.1.2 'Annotate
                     from Database' based on nucleotide similarity"
                     /label="2x35S pro (Plant Parts Kit)"
     misc_feature    5476..5530
                     /note="TMV Omega; translational enhancer from the tobacco
                     mosaic virus 5'-leader sequence (Gallie et al., 1988)"
                     /note="Derived using Geneious Prime 2023.1.2 'Annotate
                     from Database' based on nucleotide similarity"
                     /label="TMV Omega (Plant parts kit)"
     sig_peptide     5538..5627
                     /peptide="MGFVLFSQLPSFLLVSTLLLFLVISHSCRA"
                     /note="Derived using Geneious Prime 2023.1.2 'Annotate
                     from Database' based on protein similarity"
                     /label="signal peptide"
     CDS             5538..5627
                     /codon_start=1
                     /transl_table=1
                     /note="Nicotiana tabacum PR1a signal peptide (AA 1 to 30)"
                     /note="Derived using Geneious Prime 2023.1.2 'Annotate
                     from Database' based on protein similarity"
                     /label="NtPR1a SP CDS"
     CDS             join(5628,5818..5822)
                     /label="linker CDS"
     intron          5629..5817
                     /Note="Portable intron (PIV2 aka IV2)"
                     /note="Derived using Geneious Prime 2023.1.2 'Annotate
                     from Database' based on nucleotide similarity"
                     /label="PIV2"
     CDS             <5823..>6125
                     /gene="pip1"
                     /product="phytophthora-inhibited protease 1"
                     /protein_id="ABG23376.1"
                     /db_xref="GI:108937128"
                     /note="Derived using Geneious Prime 2020.1.1 'Annotate
                     from Database' based on nucleotide similarity"
                     /label="Pip1 pro-domain fragment CDS"
     CDS             <6126..>6206
                     /gene="pip1"
                     /product="phytophthora-inhibited protease 1"
                     /protein_id="ABG23376.1"
                     /db_xref="GI:108937128"
                     /note="Derived using Geneious Prime 2020.1.1 'Annotate
                     from Database' based on nucleotide similarity"
                     /label="Pip1 fragment 1 CDS"
     CDS             <6207..>6311
                     /gene="pip1"
                     /product="phytophthora-inhibited protease 1"
                     /protein_id="ABG23376.1"
                     /db_xref="GI:108937128"
                     /note="Derived using Geneious Prime 2020.1.1 'Annotate
                     from Database' based on nucleotide similarity"
                     /label="Pip1 fragment 2 CDS"
     CDS             <6312..>6380
                     /gene="Rcr3"
                     /note="required for Cf-2-dependent disease resistance"
                     /product="cysteine protease"
                     /protein_id="AAM19207.1"
                     /db_xref="GI:20334373"
                     /note="Derived using Geneious Prime 2020.1.1 'Annotate
                     from Database' based on nucleotide similarity"
                     /label="Rcr3pim fragment 3 CDS"
     CDS             <6381..>6500
                     /gene="pip1"
                     /product="phytophthora-inhibited protease 1"
                     /protein_id="ABG23376.1"
                     /db_xref="GI:108937128"
                     /note="Derived using Geneious Prime 2020.1.1 'Annotate
                     from Database' based on nucleotide similarity"
                     /label="Pip1 fragment 4 CDS"
     CDS             <6501..>6641
                     /gene="pip1"
                     /product="phytophthora-inhibited protease 1"
                     /protein_id="ABG23376.1"
                     /db_xref="GI:108937128"
                     /note="Derived using Geneious Prime 2020.1.1 'Annotate
                     from Database' based on nucleotide similarity"
                     /label="Pip1 fragment 5 CDS"
     CDS             <6642..6767
                     /gene="pip1"
                     /product="phytophthora-inhibited protease 1"
                     /protein_id="ABG23376.1"
                     /db_xref="GI:108937128"
                     /note="Derived using Geneious Prime 2020.1.1 'Annotate
                     from Database' based on nucleotide similarity"
                     /label="Pip1 fragment 6 CDS"
     terminator      6772..6975
                     /note="CaMV poly(A) signal; cauliflower mosaic virus
                     polyadenylation signal"
                     /note="Plant parts kit"
                     /note="Derived using Geneious Prime 2023.1.2 'Annotate
                     from Database' based on nucleotide similarity"
                     /label="35S terminator"
     misc_feature    complement(7021..7146)
                     /note="RB; Right border. Identical to sequence near
                     D-nopaline dehydrogenase on Agrobacterium tumefaciens
                     strain 1D1460 plasmid pTi1D1460. Partial RB overdrive
                     sequence (CP032929 nucleotides 186,435 - 186,560)."
                     /label="RB partial overdrive sequence"
     misc_feature    7039..7063
                     /note="T-DNA right border sequence (Thole et al., (2007)
                     Plant Physiol 145:1211-1219)"
                     /note="Derived using Geneious Prime 2023.1.2 'Annotate
                     from Database' based on nucleotide similarity"
                     /label="misc"
ORIGIN      
        1 cgtgcggctg catgaaatcc tggccggttt gtctgatgcc aagctggcgg cctggccggc
       61 cagcttggcc gctgaagaaa ccgagcgccg ccgtctaaaa aggtgatgtg tatttgagta
      121 aaacagcttg cgtcatgcgg tcgctgcgta tatgatgcga tgagtaaata aacaaatacg
      181 caaggggaac gcatgaaggt tatcgctgta cttaaccaga aaggcgggtc aggcaagacg
      241 accatcgcaa cccatctagc ccgcgccctg caactcgccg gggccgatgt tctgttagtc
      301 gattccgatc cccagggcag tgcccgcgat tgggcggccg tgcgggaaga tcaaccgcta
      361 accgttgtcg gcatcgaccg cccgacgatt gaccgcgacg tgaaggccat cggccggcgc
      421 gacttcgtag tgatcgacgg agcgccccag gcggcggact tggctgtgtc cgcgatcaag
      481 gcagccgact tcgtgctgat tccggtgcag ccaagccctt acgacatatg ggccaccgcc
      541 gacctggtgg agctggttaa gcagcgcatt gaggtcacgg atggaaggct acaagcggcc
      601 tttgtcgtgt cgcgggcgat caaaggcacg cgcatcggcg gtgaggttgc cgaggcgctg
      661 gccgggtacg agctgcccat tcttgagtcc cgtatcacgc agcgcgtgag ctacccaggc
      721 actgccgccg ccggcacaac cgttcttgaa tcagaacccg agggcgacgc tgcccgcgag
      781 gtccaggcgc tggccgctga aattaaatca aaactcattt gagttaatga ggtaaagaga
      841 aaatgagcaa aagcacaaac acgctaagtg ccggccgtcc gagcgcacgc agcagcaagg
      901 ctgcaacgtt ggccagcctg gcagacacgc cagccatgaa gcgggtcaac tttcagttgc
      961 cggcggagga tcacaccaag ctgaagatgt acgcggtacg ccaaggcaag accattaccg
     1021 agctgctatc tgaatacatc gcgcagctac cagagtaaat gagcaaatga ataaatgagt
     1081 agatgaattt tagcggctaa aggaggcggc atggaaaatc aagaacaacc aggcaccgac
     1141 gccgtggaat gccccatgtg tggaggaacg ggcggttggc caggcgtaag cggctgggtt
     1201 gtctgccggc cctgcaatgg cactggaacc cccaagcccg aggaatcggc gtgacggtcg
     1261 caaaccatcc ggcccggtac aaatcggcgc ggcgctgggt gatgacctgg tggagaagtt
     1321 gaaggccgcg caggccgccc agcggcaacg catcgaggca gaagcacgcc ccggtgaatc
     1381 gtggcaagcg gccgctgatc gaatccgcaa agaatcccgg caaccgccgg cagccggtgc
     1441 gccgtcgatt aggaagccgc ccaagggcga cgagcaacca gattttttcg ttccgatgct
     1501 ctatgacgtg ggcacccgcg atagtcgcag catcatggac gtggccgttt tccgtctgtc
     1561 gaagcgtgac cgacgagctg gcgaggtgat ccgctacgag cttccagacg ggcacgtaga
     1621 ggtttccgca gggccggccg gcatggccag tgtgtgggat tacgacctgg tactgatggc
     1681 ggtttcccat ctaaccgaat ccatgaaccg ataccgggaa gggaagggag acaagcccgg
     1741 ccgcgtgttc cgtccacacg ttgcggacgt actcaagttc tgccggcgag ccgatggcgg
     1801 aaagcagaaa gacgacctgg tagaaacctg cattcggtta aacaccacgc acgttgccat
     1861 gcagcgtacg aagaaggcca agaacggccg cctggtgacg gtatccgagg gtgaagcctt
     1921 gattagccgc tacaagatcg taaagagcga aaccgggcgg ccggagtaca tcgagatcga
     1981 gctagctgat tggatgtacc gcgagatcac agaaggcaag aacccggacg tgctgacggt
     2041 tcaccccgat tactttttga tcgatcccgg catcggccgt tttctctacc gcctggcacg
     2101 ccgcgccgca ggcaaggcag aagccagatg gttgttcaag acgatctacg aacgcagtgg
     2161 cagcgccgga gagttcaaga agttctgttt caccgtgcgc aagctgatcg ggtcaaatga
     2221 cctgccggag tacgatttga aggaggaggc ggggcaggct ggcccgatcc tagtcatgcg
     2281 ctaccgcaac ctgatcgagg gcgaagcatc cgccggttcc taatgtacgg agcagatgct
     2341 agggcaaatt gccctagcag gggaaaaagg tcgaaaaagc ttctttcctg tggatagcac
     2401 gtacattggg aacccaaagc cgtacattgg gaaccggaac ccgtacattg ggaacccaaa
     2461 gccgtacatt gggaaccggt cacacatgta agtgactgat ataaaagaga aaaaaggcga
     2521 tttttccgcc taaaactctt taaaacttat taaaactctt aaaacccgcc tggcctgtgc
     2581 ataactgtct ggccagcgca cagccgaaca gctgcaaaaa gcgcctaccc ttcggtcgct
     2641 gcgctcccta cgccccgccg cttcgcgtcg gcctatcgcg gccgctggcc gctcaaaaat
     2701 ggctggccta cggccaggca atctaccagg gcgcggacaa gccgcgccgt cgccactcga
     2761 ccgccggcgc ccacatcaag gctccgagtg cgcggaaccc ctatttgttt atttttctaa
     2821 atacattcaa atatgtatcc gctcatgaga caataaccct gataaatgct tcaataatat
     2881 tgaaaaagga agagtatggc taaaatgaga atatcaccgg aattgaaaaa actgatcgaa
     2941 aaataccgct gcgtaaaaga tacggaagga atgtctcctg ctaaggtata taagctggtg
     3001 ggagaaaatg aaaacctata tttaaaaatg acggacagcc ggtataaagg gaccacctat
     3061 gatgtggaac gggaaaagga catgatgcta tggctggaag gaaagctgcc tgttccaaag
     3121 gtcctgcact ttgaacggca tgatggctgg agcaatctgc tcatgagtga ggccgatggc
     3181 gtcctttgct cggaagagta tgaagatgaa caaagccctg aaaagattat cgagctgtat
     3241 gcggagtgca tcaggctctt tcactccatc gacatatcgg attgtcccta tacgaatagc
     3301 ttagacagcc gcttagccga attggattac ttactgaata acgatctggc cgatgtggat
     3361 tgcgaaaact gggaagagga cactccattt aaagatccgc gcgagctgta tgatttttta
     3421 aagacggaaa agcccgaaga ggaacttgtc ttttcccacg gcgacctggg agacagcaac
     3481 atctttgtga aagatggcaa agtaagtggc tttattgatc ttgggagaag cggcagggcg
     3541 gacaagtggt atgacattgc cttctgcgtc cggtcgctca gggaggatat cggggaagaa
     3601 cagtatgtcg agctattttt tgacttactg gggatcaagc ctgattggga gaaaataaaa
     3661 tattatattt tactggatga attgttttag ctgtcagacc aagtttactc atatatactt
     3721 tagattgatt taaaacttca tttttaattt aaaaggatct aggtgaagat cctttttgat
     3781 aatctcatga ccaaaatccc ttaacgtgag ttttcgttcc actgagcgtc agaccccgta
     3841 gaaaagatca aaggatcttc ttgagatcct ttttttctgc gcgtaatctg ctgcttgcaa
     3901 acaaaaaaac caccgctacc agcggtggtt tgtttgccgg atcaagagct accaactctt
     3961 tttccgaagg taactggctt cagcagagcg cagataccaa atactgttct tctagtgtag
     4021 ccgtagttag gccaccactt caagaactct gtagcaccgc ctacatacct cgctctgcta
     4081 atcctgttac cagtggctgc tgccagtggc gataagtcgt gtcttaccgg gttggactca
     4141 agacgatagt taccggataa ggcgcagcgg tcgggctgaa cggggggttc gtgcacacag
     4201 cccagcttgg agcgaacgac ctacaccgaa ctgagatacc tacagcgtga gctatgagaa
     4261 agcgccacgc ttcccgaagg gagaaaggcg gacaggtatc cggtaagcgg cagggtcgga
     4321 acaggagagc gcacgaggga gcttccaggg ggaaacgcct ggtatcttta tagtcctgtc
     4381 gggtttcgcc acctctgact tgagcgtcga tttttgtgat gctcgtcagg ggggcggagc
     4441 ctatggaaaa acgccagcaa cgcggccttt ttacggttcc tgctcggatc tgttggaccg
     4501 gacagtagtc atggttgatg ggctgcctgt atcgagtggt gattttgtgc cgagctgccg
     4561 gtcggggagc tgttggctgg ctggtggcag gatatattgt ggtgtaaaca aattgacgct
     4621 tagacaactt aataacacat tgcggacgtt tttaatgtac tggggttgaa cactctgtgc
     4681 cgaattcgga tccggaggtc aacatggtgg agcacgacac tctggtctac tccaaaaatg
     4741 tcaaagatac agtctcagaa gatcaaaggg ctattgagac ttttcaacaa aggataattt
     4801 cgggaaacct cctcggattc cattgcccag ctatctgtca cttcatcgaa aggacagtag
     4861 aaaaggaagg tggctcctac aaatgccatc attgcgataa aggaaaggct atcattcaag
     4921 atctctctgc cgacagtggt cccaaagatg gacccccacc cacgaggagc atcgtggaaa
     4981 aagaagaggt tccaaccacg tctacaaagc aagtggattg atgtgataac atggtggagc
     5041 acgacactct ggtctactcc aaaaatgtca aagatacagt ctcagaagat caaagggcta
     5101 ttgagacttt tcaacaaagg ataatttcgg gaaacctcct cggattccat tgcccagcta
     5161 tctgtcactt catcgaaagg acagtagaaa aggaaggtgg ctcctacaaa tgccatcatt
     5221 gcgataaagg aaaggctatc attcaagatc tctctgccga cagtggtccc aaagatggac
     5281 ccccacccac gaggagcatc gtggaaaaag aagaggttcc aaccacgtct acaaagcaag
     5341 tggattgatg tgacatctcc actgacgtaa gggatgacgc acaatcccac tatccttcgc
     5401 aagacccttc ctctatataa ggaagttcat ttcatttgga gaggacacgc tcgagtataa
     5461 gagctcattt ttacaacaat taccaacaac aacaaacaac aaacaacatt acaattacat
     5521 ttacaattat cgatacaatg ggatttgttc tcttttcaca attgccttca tttcttcttg
     5581 tctctacact tctcttattc ctagtaatat cccactcttg ccgtgcaggt aagtttctgc
     5641 ttctaccttt gatatatata taataattat cattaattag tagtaatata atatttcaaa
     5701 tatttttttc aaaataaaag aatgtagtat atagcaattg cttttctgta gtttataagt
     5761 gtgtatattt taatttataa cttttctaat atatgaccaa aatttgttga tgtgcaggag
     5821 gtcgcaactt aaaagaatta tccatgcttg aaaggcatga aaattggatg gttcatcatg
     5881 gacgtgtata caaagatgat atagaaaaag aacaccgctt caagacattc aaggaaaacg
     5941 ttgagttcat cgaatctttc aacaagaacg gaactcaacg ttataagcta gccgtcaata
     6001 aatatgctga tctgaccact gaggaattca caacatcatt tatggggctc gacacttcat
     6061 tactatccca gcaagaatca acagctacaa caacgtcctt taaatatgat agtgtgactg
     6121 aagtgccgaa tagcatggac tggagaaaga gagggagtgt cacaggagtc aaggatcaag
     6181 gtgtatgtgg atgttgttgg gcattttctg cggccgcggc tatagaagga gcatatcaaa
     6241 ttgcaaacaa cgaactaatc tctctttcag agcaacaact attggattgc tctacgcaga
     6301 acaaaggctg caacggaggt ttaatgacga atgcattcga ttttatcata gaaaatggtg
     6361 gaatttcaag ggaatcagac tatccttatg aagaagctca aaatgtttgc aagaccgaac
     6421 aaccagcagc agttactatc aatggctacg aagtcgtacc atctgacgag tcatcgttgt
     6481 tgaaagctgt agtgaatcag cctatttctg ttggtattgc ggctaacgat gagtttcata
     6541 tgtacggaag tggaatatat gatggaagtt gtaattctag actgaatcat gcagtgacag
     6601 ttataggtta tgggacaagt gaagaagatg gtacaaaata ttggatagtg aagaattcat
     6661 gggggagtga ttggggtgag gaaggatata tgagaattgc tagagatgtt ggagttgatg
     6721 gtggccattg tggcattgca aaggttgcgt cgttccctac tgcttgagct tctctagcta
     6781 gagtcgatcg acaagctcga gtttctccat aataatgtgt gagtagttcc cagataaggg
     6841 aattagggtt cctatagggt ttcgctcatg tgttgagcat ataagaaacc cttagtatgt
     6901 atttgtattt gtaaaatact tctatcaata aaatttctaa ttcctaaaac caaaatccag
     6961 tactaaaatc cagatcgctg caagaggatg cacatgtgac cgagggacac gaagtgatcc
     7021 gtttaaacta tcagtgtttg acaggatata ttggcgggta aacctaagag aaaagagcgt
     7081 ttattagaat aatcggatat ttaaaagggc gtgaaaaggt ttatccgttc gtccatttgt
     7141 atgtgccagc
//
