# Supplementary material for: Bioengineering secreted proteases converts divergent Rcr3 orthologs and paralogs into extracellular immune co-receptors
Source: bioRxiv preprint, doi:10.1101/2024.02.14.580413, version 2 (2024-05-23)
Supplement: Dataset S2 [file 580413_file07.zip › S2_Dataset/pJK100-058.gb]

LOCUS       pJK100-058              7153 bp    DNA     circular UNA 29-JAN-2024
DEFINITION  pL2M-2x35S::NtPR1a-P0R1R2R3P4P5R6.
ACCESSION   urn.local...2ctn-ecqffy7
VERSION     urn.local...2ctn-ecqffy7
KEYWORDS    .
SOURCE      
  ORGANISM  .
FEATURES             Location/Qualifiers
     misc_feature    1..2785
                     /note="pVS1ori short"
                     /note="Derived using Geneious Prime 2023.1.2 'Annotate
                     from Database' based on nucleotide similarity"
                     /label="pVS1ori short"
     CDS             193..822
                     /note="StaA; similar to IncC2"
                     /codon_start=1
                     /transl_table=11
                     /product="pVS1 partitioning protein"
                     /protein_id="AAD19678.1"
                     /db_xref="GI:4378781"
                     /note="Derived using Geneious Prime 2023.1.2 'Annotate
                     from Database' based on protein similarity"
                     /label="pVS1 partitioning protein CDS"
     CDS             843..1058
                     /note="ORF3; not required for stable maintenance"
                     /codon_start=1
                     /transl_table=11
                     /product="hypothetical protein"
                     /protein_id="AAD19679.1"
                     /db_xref="GI:4378782"
                     /note="Derived using Geneious Prime 2023.1.2 'Annotate
                     from Database' based on protein similarity"
                     /label="hypothetical protein CDS"
     misc_feature    1089..1101
                     /name="KorB box"
                     /note="KorB box"
                     /note="Derived using Geneious Prime 2023.1.2 'Annotate
                     from Database' based on nucleotide similarity"
                     /label="KorB box"
     CDS             1217..2323
                     /note="RepA"
                     /transl_table=11
                     /product="pVS1 replication protein"
                     /protein_id="AAD19680.1"
                     /db_xref="GI:4378783"
                     /note="Derived using Geneious Prime 2023.1.2 'Annotate
                     from Database' based on protein similarity"
                     /label="pVS1 replication protein CDS"
     rep_origin      2389..2583
                     /note="pVS1 origin of replication"
                     /note="Derived using Geneious Prime 2023.1.2 'Annotate
                     from Database' based on nucleotide similarity"
                     /label="pVS1 origin of replication rep origin"
     misc_feature    2389..2396
                     /note="DnaA box"
                     /note="Derived using Geneious Prime 2023.1.2 'Annotate
                     from Database' based on nucleotide similarity"
                     /label="DnaA box"
     repeat_region   2400..2483
                     /note="21 bp repeats"
                     /rpt_type="direct"
                     /note="Derived using Geneious Prime 2023.1.2 'Annotate
                     from Database' based on nucleotide similarity"
                     /label="21 bp repeats repeat region"
     misc_feature    2484..2575
                     /note="AT-rich region"
                     /note="Derived using Geneious Prime 2023.1.2 'Annotate
                     from Database' based on nucleotide similarity"
                     /label="AT-rich region"
     misc_feature    2576..2583
                     /note="DnaA box"
                     /note="Derived using Geneious Prime 2023.1.2 'Annotate
                     from Database' based on nucleotide similarity"
                     /label="DnaA box"
     promoter        2791..2895
                     /gene="bla"
                     /note="AmpR promoter"
                     /note="Derived using Geneious Prime 2023.1.2 'Annotate
                     from Database' based on nucleotide similarity"
                     /label="bla promoter"
     CDS             2896..3690
                     /gene="aphA"
                     /function="kanamycin resistance"
                     /codon_start=1
                     /transl_table=11
                     /product="aminoglycoside 3'-phosphotransferase"
                     /protein_id="ADZ30886.1"
                     /db_xref="GI:325559604"
                     /note="Derived using Geneious Prime 2023.1.2 'Annotate
                     from Database' based on protein similarity"
                     /label="aphA CDS"
     terminator      3691..3838
                     /Note="Beta-lactamase TEM terminator"
                     /note="Derived using Geneious Prime 2023.1.2 'Annotate
                     from Database' based on nucleotide similarity"
                     /label="bla terminator"
     terminator      complement(3840..3878)
                     /name="Tndr"
                     /note="rho independent terminator"
                     /note="Derived using Geneious Prime 2023.1.2 'Annotate
                     from Database' based on nucleotide similarity"
                     /label="Tndr"
     rep_origin      3881..4449
                     /direction="RIGHT"
                     /note="high-copy-number ColE1/pMB1/pBR322/pUC origin of 
                     replication; ori"
                     /note="Derived using Geneious Prime 2023.1.2 'Annotate
                     from Database' based on nucleotide similarity"
                     /label="ori rep origin"
     misc_RNA        3897..4449
                     /name="RNA-II"
                     /note="Derived using Geneious Prime 2023.1.2 'Annotate
                     from Database' based on nucleotide similarity"
                     /label="RNA-II"
     terminator      complement(3898..3931)
                     /name="Tndr"
                     /note="rho independent terminator"
                     /note="Derived using Geneious Prime 2023.1.2 'Annotate
                     from Database' based on nucleotide similarity"
                     /label="Tndr"
     misc_RNA        complement(3900..4007)
                     /name="RNA-I"
                     /note="Derived using Geneious Prime 2023.1.2 'Annotate
                     from Database' based on nucleotide similarity"
                     /label="RNA-I"
     misc_feature    4516..4662
                     /note="LB; left border. Identical to sequence near
                     agrocinopine synthase on Agrobacterium tumefaciens strain
                     1D1460 plasmid pTi1D1460 (CP032929 nucleotides 161,573 -
                     161,719). "
                     /note="Derived using Geneious Prime 2023.1.2 'Annotate
                     from Database' based on nucleotide similarity"
                     /label="LB; left border"
     misc_feature    4585..4609
                     /note="T-DNA left border sequence (Thole et al., (2007)
                     Plant Physiol 145:1211-1219)"
                     /note="Derived using Geneious Prime 2023.1.2 'Annotate
                     from Database' based on nucleotide similarity"
                     /label="misc"
     promoter        4700..5443
                     /note="Double CaMV 35S"
                     /note="Derived using Geneious Prime 2023.1.2 'Annotate
                     from Database' based on nucleotide similarity"
                     /label="2x35S pro (Plant Parts Kit)"
     misc_feature    5476..5530
                     /note="TMV Omega; translational enhancer from the tobacco
                     mosaic virus 5'-leader sequence (Gallie et al., 1988)"
                     /note="Derived using Geneious Prime 2023.1.2 'Annotate
                     from Database' based on nucleotide similarity"
                     /label="TMV Omega (Plant parts kit)"
     sig_peptide     5538..5627
                     /peptide="MGFVLFSQLPSFLLVSTLLLFLVISHSCRA"
                     /note="Derived using Geneious Prime 2023.1.2 'Annotate
                     from Database' based on protein similarity"
                     /label="signal peptide"
     CDS             5538..5627
                     /codon_start=1
                     /transl_table=1
                     /note="Nicotiana tabacum PR1a signal peptide (AA 1 to 30)"
                     /note="Derived using Geneious Prime 2023.1.2 'Annotate
                     from Database' based on protein similarity"
                     /label="NtPR1a SP CDS"
     CDS             join(5628,5818..5822)
                     /label="linker CDS"
     intron          5629..5817
                     /Note="Portable intron (PIV2 aka IV2)"
                     /note="Derived using Geneious Prime 2023.1.2 'Annotate
                     from Database' based on nucleotide similarity"
                     /label="PIV2"
     CDS             <5823..>6125
                     /gene="pip1"
                     /product="phytophthora-inhibited protease 1"
                     /protein_id="ABG23376.1"
                     /db_xref="GI:108937128"
                     /note="Derived using Geneious Prime 2020.1.1 'Annotate
                     from Database' based on nucleotide similarity"
                     /label="Pip1 pro-domain fragment CDS"
     CDS             <6126..>6206
                     /gene="Rcr3"
                     /note="required for Cf-2-dependent disease resistance"
                     /product="cysteine protease"
                     /protein_id="AAM19207.1"
                     /db_xref="GI:20334373"
                     /note="Derived using Geneious Prime 2020.1.1 'Annotate
                     from Database' based on nucleotide similarity"
                     /label="Rcr3pim fragment 1 CDS"
     CDS             <6207..>6311
                     /gene="Rcr3"
                     /note="required for Cf-2-dependent disease resistance"
                     /product="cysteine protease"
                     /protein_id="AAM19207.1"
                     /db_xref="GI:20334373"
                     /note="Derived using Geneious Prime 2020.1.1 'Annotate
                     from Database' based on nucleotide similarity"
                     /label="Rcr3pim fragment 2 CDS"
     CDS             <6312..>6380
                     /gene="Rcr3"
                     /note="required for Cf-2-dependent disease resistance"
                     /product="cysteine protease"
                     /protein_id="AAM19207.1"
                     /db_xref="GI:20334373"
                     /note="Derived using Geneious Prime 2020.1.1 'Annotate
                     from Database' based on nucleotide similarity"
                     /label="Rcr3pim fragment 3 CDS"
     CDS             <6381..>6500
                     /gene="pip1"
                     /product="phytophthora-inhibited protease 1"
                     /protein_id="ABG23376.1"
                     /db_xref="GI:108937128"
                     /note="Derived using Geneious Prime 2020.1.1 'Annotate
                     from Database' based on nucleotide similarity"
                     /label="Pip1 fragment 4 CDS"
     CDS             <6501..>6641
                     /gene="pip1"
                     /product="phytophthora-inhibited protease 1"
                     /protein_id="ABG23376.1"
                     /db_xref="GI:108937128"
                     /note="Derived using Geneious Prime 2020.1.1 'Annotate
                     from Database' based on nucleotide similarity"
                     /label="Pip1 fragment 5 CDS"
     CDS             <6642..6770
                     /gene="Rcr3"
                     /note="required for Cf-2-dependent disease resistance"
                     /product="cysteine protease"
                     /protein_id="AAM19207.1"
                     /db_xref="GI:20334373"
                     /note="Derived using Geneious Prime 2020.1.1 'Annotate
                     from Database' based on nucleotide similarity"
                     /label="Rcr3pim fragment 6 CDS"
     terminator      6775..6978
                     /note="CaMV poly(A) signal; cauliflower mosaic virus
                     polyadenylation signal"
                     /note="Plant parts kit"
                     /note="Derived using Geneious Prime 2023.1.2 'Annotate
                     from Database' based on nucleotide similarity"
                     /label="35S terminator"
     misc_feature    complement(7024..7149)
                     /note="RB; Right border. Identical to sequence near
                     D-nopaline dehydrogenase on Agrobacterium tumefaciens
                     strain 1D1460 plasmid pTi1D1460. Partial RB overdrive
                     sequence (CP032929 nucleotides 186,435 - 186,560)."
                     /label="RB partial overdrive sequence"
     misc_feature    7042..7066
                     /note="T-DNA right border sequence (Thole et al., (2007)
                     Plant Physiol 145:1211-1219)"
                     /note="Derived using Geneious Prime 2023.1.2 'Annotate
                     from Database' based on nucleotide similarity"
                     /label="misc"
ORIGIN      
        1 cgtgcggctg catgaaatcc tggccggttt gtctgatgcc aagctggcgg cctggccggc
       61 cagcttggcc gctgaagaaa ccgagcgccg ccgtctaaaa aggtgatgtg tatttgagta
      121 aaacagcttg cgtcatgcgg tcgctgcgta tatgatgcga tgagtaaata aacaaatacg
      181 caaggggaac gcatgaaggt tatcgctgta cttaaccaga aaggcgggtc aggcaagacg
      241 accatcgcaa cccatctagc ccgcgccctg caactcgccg gggccgatgt tctgttagtc
      301 gattccgatc cccagggcag tgcccgcgat tgggcggccg tgcgggaaga tcaaccgcta
      361 accgttgtcg gcatcgaccg cccgacgatt gaccgcgacg tgaaggccat cggccggcgc
      421 gacttcgtag tgatcgacgg agcgccccag gcggcggact tggctgtgtc cgcgatcaag
      481 gcagccgact tcgtgctgat tccggtgcag ccaagccctt acgacatatg ggccaccgcc
      541 gacctggtgg agctggttaa gcagcgcatt gaggtcacgg atggaaggct acaagcggcc
      601 tttgtcgtgt cgcgggcgat caaaggcacg cgcatcggcg gtgaggttgc cgaggcgctg
      661 gccgggtacg agctgcccat tcttgagtcc cgtatcacgc agcgcgtgag ctacccaggc
      721 actgccgccg ccggcacaac cgttcttgaa tcagaacccg agggcgacgc tgcccgcgag
      781 gtccaggcgc tggccgctga aattaaatca aaactcattt gagttaatga ggtaaagaga
      841 aaatgagcaa aagcacaaac acgctaagtg ccggccgtcc gagcgcacgc agcagcaagg
      901 ctgcaacgtt ggccagcctg gcagacacgc cagccatgaa gcgggtcaac tttcagttgc
      961 cggcggagga tcacaccaag ctgaagatgt acgcggtacg ccaaggcaag accattaccg
     1021 agctgctatc tgaatacatc gcgcagctac cagagtaaat gagcaaatga ataaatgagt
     1081 agatgaattt tagcggctaa aggaggcggc atggaaaatc aagaacaacc aggcaccgac
     1141 gccgtggaat gccccatgtg tggaggaacg ggcggttggc caggcgtaag cggctgggtt
     1201 gtctgccggc cctgcaatgg cactggaacc cccaagcccg aggaatcggc gtgacggtcg
     1261 caaaccatcc ggcccggtac aaatcggcgc ggcgctgggt gatgacctgg tggagaagtt
     1321 gaaggccgcg caggccgccc agcggcaacg catcgaggca gaagcacgcc ccggtgaatc
     1381 gtggcaagcg gccgctgatc gaatccgcaa agaatcccgg caaccgccgg cagccggtgc
     1441 gccgtcgatt aggaagccgc ccaagggcga cgagcaacca gattttttcg ttccgatgct
     1501 ctatgacgtg ggcacccgcg atagtcgcag catcatggac gtggccgttt tccgtctgtc
     1561 gaagcgtgac cgacgagctg gcgaggtgat ccgctacgag cttccagacg ggcacgtaga
     1621 ggtttccgca gggccggccg gcatggccag tgtgtgggat tacgacctgg tactgatggc
     1681 ggtttcccat ctaaccgaat ccatgaaccg ataccgggaa gggaagggag acaagcccgg
     1741 ccgcgtgttc cgtccacacg ttgcggacgt actcaagttc tgccggcgag ccgatggcgg
     1801 aaagcagaaa gacgacctgg tagaaacctg cattcggtta aacaccacgc acgttgccat
     1861 gcagcgtacg aagaaggcca agaacggccg cctggtgacg gtatccgagg gtgaagcctt
     1921 gattagccgc tacaagatcg taaagagcga aaccgggcgg ccggagtaca tcgagatcga
     1981 gctagctgat tggatgtacc gcgagatcac agaaggcaag aacccggacg tgctgacggt
     2041 tcaccccgat tactttttga tcgatcccgg catcggccgt tttctctacc gcctggcacg
     2101 ccgcgccgca ggcaaggcag aagccagatg gttgttcaag acgatctacg aacgcagtgg
     2161 cagcgccgga gagttcaaga agttctgttt caccgtgcgc aagctgatcg ggtcaaatga
     2221 cctgccggag tacgatttga aggaggaggc ggggcaggct ggcccgatcc tagtcatgcg
     2281 ctaccgcaac ctgatcgagg gcgaagcatc cgccggttcc taatgtacgg agcagatgct
     2341 agggcaaatt gccctagcag gggaaaaagg tcgaaaaagc ttctttcctg tggatagcac
     2401 gtacattggg aacccaaagc cgtacattgg gaaccggaac ccgtacattg ggaacccaaa
     2461 gccgtacatt gggaaccggt cacacatgta agtgactgat ataaaagaga aaaaaggcga
     2521 tttttccgcc taaaactctt taaaacttat taaaactctt aaaacccgcc tggcctgtgc
     2581 ataactgtct ggccagcgca cagccgaaca gctgcaaaaa gcgcctaccc ttcggtcgct
     2641 gcgctcccta cgccccgccg cttcgcgtcg gcctatcgcg gccgctggcc gctcaaaaat
     2701 ggctggccta cggccaggca atctaccagg gcgcggacaa gccgcgccgt cgccactcga
     2761 ccgccggcgc ccacatcaag gctccgagtg cgcggaaccc ctatttgttt atttttctaa
     2821 atacattcaa atatgtatcc gctcatgaga caataaccct gataaatgct tcaataatat
     2881 tgaaaaagga agagtatggc taaaatgaga atatcaccgg aattgaaaaa actgatcgaa
     2941 aaataccgct gcgtaaaaga tacggaagga atgtctcctg ctaaggtata taagctggtg
     3001 ggagaaaatg aaaacctata tttaaaaatg acggacagcc ggtataaagg gaccacctat
     3061 gatgtggaac gggaaaagga catgatgcta tggctggaag gaaagctgcc tgttccaaag
     3121 gtcctgcact ttgaacggca tgatggctgg agcaatctgc tcatgagtga ggccgatggc
     3181 gtcctttgct cggaagagta tgaagatgaa caaagccctg aaaagattat cgagctgtat
     3241 gcggagtgca tcaggctctt tcactccatc gacatatcgg attgtcccta tacgaatagc
     3301 ttagacagcc gcttagccga attggattac ttactgaata acgatctggc cgatgtggat
     3361 tgcgaaaact gggaagagga cactccattt aaagatccgc gcgagctgta tgatttttta
     3421 aagacggaaa agcccgaaga ggaacttgtc ttttcccacg gcgacctggg agacagcaac
     3481 atctttgtga aagatggcaa agtaagtggc tttattgatc ttgggagaag cggcagggcg
     3541 gacaagtggt atgacattgc cttctgcgtc cggtcgctca gggaggatat cggggaagaa
     3601 cagtatgtcg agctattttt tgacttactg gggatcaagc ctgattggga gaaaataaaa
     3661 tattatattt tactggatga attgttttag ctgtcagacc aagtttactc atatatactt
     3721 tagattgatt taaaacttca tttttaattt aaaaggatct aggtgaagat cctttttgat
     3781 aatctcatga ccaaaatccc ttaacgtgag ttttcgttcc actgagcgtc agaccccgta
     3841 gaaaagatca aaggatcttc ttgagatcct ttttttctgc gcgtaatctg ctgcttgcaa
     3901 acaaaaaaac caccgctacc agcggtggtt tgtttgccgg atcaagagct accaactctt
     3961 tttccgaagg taactggctt cagcagagcg cagataccaa atactgttct tctagtgtag
     4021 ccgtagttag gccaccactt caagaactct gtagcaccgc ctacatacct cgctctgcta
     4081 atcctgttac cagtggctgc tgccagtggc gataagtcgt gtcttaccgg gttggactca
     4141 agacgatagt taccggataa ggcgcagcgg tcgggctgaa cggggggttc gtgcacacag
     4201 cccagcttgg agcgaacgac ctacaccgaa ctgagatacc tacagcgtga gctatgagaa
     4261 agcgccacgc ttcccgaagg gagaaaggcg gacaggtatc cggtaagcgg cagggtcgga
     4321 acaggagagc gcacgaggga gcttccaggg ggaaacgcct ggtatcttta tagtcctgtc
     4381 gggtttcgcc acctctgact tgagcgtcga tttttgtgat gctcgtcagg ggggcggagc
     4441 ctatggaaaa acgccagcaa cgcggccttt ttacggttcc tgctcggatc tgttggaccg
     4501 gacagtagtc atggttgatg ggctgcctgt atcgagtggt gattttgtgc cgagctgccg
     4561 gtcggggagc tgttggctgg ctggtggcag gatatattgt ggtgtaaaca aattgacgct
     4621 tagacaactt aataacacat tgcggacgtt tttaatgtac tggggttgaa cactctgtgc
     4681 cgaattcgga tccggaggtc aacatggtgg agcacgacac tctggtctac tccaaaaatg
     4741 tcaaagatac agtctcagaa gatcaaaggg ctattgagac ttttcaacaa aggataattt
     4801 cgggaaacct cctcggattc cattgcccag ctatctgtca cttcatcgaa aggacagtag
     4861 aaaaggaagg tggctcctac aaatgccatc attgcgataa aggaaaggct atcattcaag
     4921 atctctctgc cgacagtggt cccaaagatg gacccccacc cacgaggagc atcgtggaaa
     4981 aagaagaggt tccaaccacg tctacaaagc aagtggattg atgtgataac atggtggagc
     5041 acgacactct ggtctactcc aaaaatgtca aagatacagt ctcagaagat caaagggcta
     5101 ttgagacttt tcaacaaagg ataatttcgg gaaacctcct cggattccat tgcccagcta
     5161 tctgtcactt catcgaaagg acagtagaaa aggaaggtgg ctcctacaaa tgccatcatt
     5221 gcgataaagg aaaggctatc attcaagatc tctctgccga cagtggtccc aaagatggac
     5281 ccccacccac gaggagcatc gtggaaaaag aagaggttcc aaccacgtct acaaagcaag
     5341 tggattgatg tgacatctcc actgacgtaa gggatgacgc acaatcccac tatccttcgc
     5401 aagacccttc ctctatataa ggaagttcat ttcatttgga gaggacacgc tcgagtataa
     5461 gagctcattt ttacaacaat taccaacaac aacaaacaac aaacaacatt acaattacat
     5521 ttacaattat cgatacaatg ggatttgttc tcttttcaca attgccttca tttcttcttg
     5581 tctctacact tctcttattc ctagtaatat cccactcttg ccgtgcaggt aagtttctgc
     5641 ttctaccttt gatatatata taataattat cattaattag tagtaatata atatttcaaa
     5701 tatttttttc aaaataaaag aatgtagtat atagcaattg cttttctgta gtttataagt
     5761 gtgtatattt taatttataa cttttctaat atatgaccaa aatttgttga tgtgcaggag
     5821 gtcgcaactt aaaagaatta tccatgcttg aaaggcatga aaattggatg gttcatcatg
     5881 gacgtgtata caaagatgat atagaaaaag aacaccgctt caagacattc aaggaaaacg
     5941 ttgagttcat cgaatctttc aacaagaacg gaactcaacg ttataagcta gccgtcaata
     6001 aatatgctga tctgaccact gaggaattca caacatcatt tatggggctc gacacttcat
     6061 tactatccca gcaagaatca acagctacaa caacgtcctt taaatatgat agtgtgactg
     6121 aagtgccgtc taacttggac tggagagagt ctggggctgt cactcaagtg aaacatcaag
     6181 gtcgatgtgg atgttgctgg gcgttttctg cagttggatc actagaagga gcctacaaaa
     6241 ttgcaacagg caacttgatg gaattctctg aacaggaact tctcgattgc accaccaaca
     6301 attatggctg caacggaggt ttaatgacga atgcattcga ttttatcata gaaaatggtg
     6361 gaatttcaag ggaatcagac tatccttatg aagaagctca aaatgtttgc aagaccgaac
     6421 aaccagcagc agttactatc aatggctacg aagtcgtacc atctgacgag tcatcgttgt
     6481 tgaaagctgt agtgaatcag cctatttctg ttggtattgc ggctaacgat gagtttcata
     6541 tgtacggaag tggaatatat gatggaagtt gtaattctag actgaatcat gcagtgacag
     6601 ttataggtta tgggacaagt gaagaagatg gtacaaaata ttggttgttg aagaattcat
     6661 ggggaacaag ttggggcgag aatgggttta tgaaaattat aagagattct ggggatcctt
     6721 caggtctttg tgatatcgca aagatgtcat cttatccaaa catagcatga gcttctctag
     6781 ctagagtcga tcgacaagct cgagtttctc cataataatg tgtgagtagt tcccagataa
     6841 gggaattagg gttcctatag ggtttcgctc atgtgttgag catataagaa acccttagta
     6901 tgtatttgta tttgtaaaat acttctatca ataaaatttc taattcctaa aaccaaaatc
     6961 cagtactaaa atccagatcg ctgcaagagg atgcacatgt gaccgaggga cacgaagtga
     7021 tccgtttaaa ctatcagtgt ttgacaggat atattggcgg gtaaacctaa gagaaaagag
     7081 cgtttattag aataatcgga tatttaaaag ggcgtgaaaa ggtttatccg ttcgtccatt
     7141 tgtatgtgcc agc
//
