# Supplementary material for: Bioengineering secreted proteases converts divergent Rcr3 orthologs and paralogs into extracellular immune co-receptors
Source: bioRxiv preprint, doi:10.1101/2024.02.14.580413, version 2 (2024-05-23)
Supplement: Dataset S2 [file 580413_file07.zip › S2_Dataset/pJK112.gb]

LOCUS       pJK112                  3041 bp    DNA     circular     29-JAN-2024
DEFINITION  pL-1M-Pip1#2 [TCTG-CTGC].
ACCESSION   urn.local...2ctk-ecqffy6
KEYWORDS    .
SOURCE      
  ORGANISM  .
COMMENT     This file is created by Vector NTI http://www.informaxinc.com/.
FEATURES             Location/Qualifiers
     misc_feature    complement(1..213)
                     /note="lacI"
                     /note="Derived using Geneious Prime 2023.2.1 'Annotate
                     from Database' based on nucleotide similarity"
     protein_bind    complement(20..36)
                     /bound_moiety="lac repressor encoded by lacI"
                     /note="lac operator"
                     /note="The lac repressor binds to the lac operator to 
                     inhibit transcription in E. coli. This inhibition can be
                     relieved by adding lactose or
                     isopropyl-beta-D-thiogalactopyranoside (IPTG)."
                     /note="Derived using Geneious Prime 2020.1.1 'Annotate
                     from Database' based on nucleotide similarity"
     promoter        complement(44..74)
                     /note="lac promoter"
                     /note="promoter for the E. coli lac operon"
                     /note="Derived using Geneious Prime 2020.1.1 'Annotate
                     from Database' based on nucleotide similarity"
     protein_bind    complement(89..110)
                     /bound_moiety="E. coli catabolite activator protein"
                     /note="CAP binding site"
                     /note="CAP binding activates transcription in the presence
                      of cAMP."
                     /note="Derived using Geneious Prime 2020.1.1 'Annotate
                     from Database' based on nucleotide similarity"
     regulatory      complement(209..587)
                     /regulatory_class="other"
                     /note="ColE1 ori"
                     /note="Derived using Geneious Prime 2020.1.1 'Annotate
                     from Database' based on nucleotide similarity"
     misc_feature    complement(215..278)
                     /name="L-strand Y effector site"
                     /note="L-strand Y effector site"
                     /note="Derived using Geneious Prime 2020.1.1 'Annotate
                     from Database' based on nucleotide similarity"
     misc_RNA        complement(398..950)
                     /name="RNA-II"
                     /note="Derived using Geneious Prime 2020.1.1 'Annotate
                     from Database' based on nucleotide similarity"
     rep_origin      complement(398..966)
                     /direction="RIGHT"
                     /note="high-copy-number ColE1/pMB1/pBR322/pUC origin of 
                     replication; ori"
                     /note="Derived using Geneious Prime 2020.1.1 'Annotate
                     from Database' based on nucleotide similarity"
                     /label="ori rep origin"
     misc_RNA        840..947
                     /name="RNA-I"
                     /note="Derived using Geneious Prime 2020.1.1 'Annotate
                     from Database' based on nucleotide similarity"
     terminator      916..949
                     /name="Tndr"
                     /note="rho independent terminator"
                     /note="Derived using Geneious Prime 2020.1.1 'Annotate
                     from Database' based on nucleotide similarity"
                     /label="Tndr"
     terminator      969..1007
                     /name="Tndr"
                     /note="rho independent terminator"
                     /note="Derived using Geneious Prime 2020.1.1 'Annotate
                     from Database' based on nucleotide similarity"
                     /label="Tndr"
     terminator      complement(1009..1156)
                     /Note="Beta-lactamase TEM terminator"
                     /note="Derived using Geneious Prime 2023.2.1 'Annotate
                     from Database' based on nucleotide similarity"
                     /label="bla terminator"
     CDS             complement(1157..2017)
                     /gene="bla"
                     /function="ampicillin resistance"
                     /codon_start=1
                     /transl_table=11
                     /product="beta-lactamase"
                     /protein_id="AHK23082.1"
                     /db_xref="GI:588295035"
                     /note="Derived using Geneious Prime 2020.1.1 'Annotate
                     from Database' based on protein similarity"
     promoter        complement(2018..2122)
                     /gene="bla"
                     /note="AmpR promoter"
                     /note="Derived using Geneious Prime 2020.1.1 'Annotate
                     from Database' based on nucleotide similarity"
     rep_origin      complement(2148..2603)
                     /direction="LEFT"
                     /note="<html><body>f1 bacteriophage origin of replication;
                     arrow indicates direction of (+) strand
                     synthesis</body></html>"
                     /note="Derived using Geneious Prime 2020.1.1 'Annotate
                     from Database' based on nucleotide similarity"
                     /label="f1 ori"
     promoter        2771..2789
                     /note="<html><body>promoter for bacteriophage T7 RNA
                     polymerase</body></html>"
                     /note="Derived using Geneious Prime 2020.1.1 'Annotate
                     from Database' based on nucleotide similarity"
                     /label="T7 promoter"
     CDS             complement(<2839..>2943)
                     /gene="pip1"
                     /product="phytophthora-inhibited protease 1"
                     /protein_id="ABG23376.1"
                     /db_xref="GI:108937128"
                     /note="Derived using Geneious Prime 2020.1.1 'Annotate
                     from Database' based on nucleotide similarity"
                     /label="Pip1 fragment 2 CDS"
     promoter        complement(2997..3016)
                     /note="T3_promoter"
                     /note="Derived using Geneious Prime 2020.1.1 'Annotate
                     from Database' based on nucleotide similarity"
ORIGIN      
        1 agctgtttcc tgtgtgaaat tgttatccgc tcacaattcc acacaacata cgagccggaa
       61 gcataaagtg taaagcctgg ggtgcctaat gagtgagcta actcacatta attgcgttgc
      121 gctcactgcc cgctttccag tcgggaaacc tgtcgtgcca gctgcattaa tgaatcggcc
      181 aacgcgcggg gagaggcggt ttgcgtattg ggcgctcttc cgcttcctcg ctcactgact
      241 cgctgcgctc ggtcgttcgg ctgcggcgag cggtatcagc tcactcaaag gcggtaatac
      301 ggttatccac agaatcaggg gataacgcag gaaagaacat gtgagcaaaa ggccagcaaa
      361 aggccaggaa ccgtaaaaag gccgcgttgc tggcgttttt ccataggctc cgcccccctg
      421 acgagcatca caaaaatcga cgctcaagtc agaggtggcg aaacccgaca ggactataaa
      481 gataccaggc gtttccccct ggaagctccc tcgtgcgctc tcctgttccg accctgccgc
      541 ttaccggata cctgtccgcc tttctccctt cgggaagcgt ggcgctttct catagctcac
      601 gctgtaggta tctcagttcg gtgtaggtcg ttcgctccaa gctgggctgt gtgcacgaac
      661 cccccgttca gcccgaccgc tgcgccttat ccggtaacta tcgtcttgag tccaacccgg
      721 taagacacga cttatcgcca ctggcagcag ccactggtaa caggattagc agagcgaggt
      781 atgtaggcgg tgctacagag ttcttgaagt ggtggcctaa ctacggctac actagaagga
      841 cagtatttgg tatctgcgct ctgctgaagc cagttacctt cggaaaaaga gttggtagct
      901 cttgatccgg caaacaaacc accgctggta gcggtggttt ttttgtttgc aagcagcaga
      961 ttacgcgcag aaaaaaagga tctcaagaag atcctttgat cttttctacg gggtctgacg
     1021 ctcagtggaa cgaaaactca cgttaaggga ttttggtcat gagattatca aaaaggatct
     1081 tcacctagat ccttttaaat taaaaatgaa gttttaaatc aatctaaagt atatatgagt
     1141 aaacttggtc tgacagttac caatgcttaa tcagtgaggc acctatctca gcgatctgtc
     1201 tatttcgttc atccatagtt gcctgactcc ccgtcgtgta gataactacg atacgggagg
     1261 gcttaccatc tggccccagt gctgcaatga taccgcgaga tccacgctca ccggctccag
     1321 atttatcagc aataaaccag ccagccggaa gggccgagcg cagaagtggt cctgcaactt
     1381 tatccgcctc catccagtct attaattgtt gccgggaagc tagagtaagt agttcgccag
     1441 ttaatagttt gcgcaacgtt gttgccattg ctacaggcat cgtggtgtca cgctcgtcgt
     1501 ttggtatggc ttcattcagc tccggttccc aacgatcaag gcgagttaca tgatccccca
     1561 tgttgtgcaa aaaagcggtt agctccttcg gtcctccgat cgttgtcaga agtaagttgg
     1621 ccgcagtgtt atcactcatg gttatggcag cactgcataa ttctcttact gtcatgccat
     1681 ccgtaagatg cttttctgtg actggtgagt actcaaccaa gtcattctga gaatagtgta
     1741 tgcggcgacc gagttgctct tgcccggcgt caatacggga taataccgcg ccacatagca
     1801 gaactttaaa agtgctcatc attggaaaac gttcttcggg gcgaaaactc tcaaggatct
     1861 taccgctgtt gagatccagt tcgatgtaac ccactcgtgc acccaactga tcttcagcat
     1921 cttttacttt caccagcgtt tctgggtgag caaaaacagg aaggcaaaat gccgcaaaaa
     1981 agggaataag ggcgacacgg aaatgttgaa tactcatact cttccttttt caatattatt
     2041 gaagcattta tcagggttat tgtctcatga gcggatacat atttgaatgt atttagaaaa
     2101 ataaacaaat aggggttccg cgcacatttc cccgaaaagt gccacctaaa ttgtaagcgt
     2161 taatattttg ttaaaattcg cgttaaattt ttgttaaatc agctcatttt ttaaccaata
     2221 ggccgaaatc ggcaaaatcc cttataaatc aaaagaatag accgagatag ggtnnnnnnn
     2281 nnnnnnnnnn nnnnnnnnnn nnnnnnnnnn aaagaacgtg gactccaacg tcaaaggnnn
     2341 nnnnnnnnnn nnnnnnnnnn nnnnnnnnnn nnnnnnnnnn nnnnnntnnn nnnnnnnnnn
     2401 nnnnnnnnnn nnnnnnnnnn nnnnnnnnnn nnnnnnnnnn nnnnnnnnnn nnnnnnnnnn
     2461 nnnnnnnnnn nnnnnnnngn nnnnnnnnnn nnnnnnnnnn nnnnnnnnnn nnnnnnnnnn
     2521 nnnnnnnnnn nnnnnnnnnn nnnnnnnnnn nnnnnnnnnn nnnnnnnnnn nnnnnnnnnn
     2581 nnnnnnnnnn nnnnnnnnnn nnncccattc gccattcagg ctgcgcaact gttgggaagg
     2641 gcgatcggtg cgggcctctt cgctattacg ccagctggcg aaagggggat gtgctgcaag
     2701 gcgattaagt tgggtaacgc cagggttttc ccagtcacga cgttgtaaaa cgacggccag
     2761 tgagcgcgcg taatacgact cactataggg cgaattgggt acggccgtca aggccaagct
     2821 tcccaagttt gaagacaagc agcctttgtt ctgcgtagag caatccaata gttgttgctc
     2881 tgaaagagag attagttcgt tgtttgcaat ttgatatgct ccttctatag ccgcggccgc
     2941 agattgtctt caataagtgg gatatcacgt gaagcttgca agctccagct tttgttccct
     3001 ttagtgaggg ttaattgcgc gcttggcgta atcatggtca t
//
