# Supplementary material for: Bioengineering secreted proteases converts divergent Rcr3 orthologs and paralogs into extracellular immune co-receptors
Source: bioRxiv preprint, doi:10.1101/2024.02.14.580413, version 2 (2024-05-23)
Supplement: Dataset S2 [file 580413_file07.zip › S2_Dataset/pJK049-049.gb]

LOCUS       pJK049-049              3202 bp    DNA     circular UNA 29-JAN-2024
DEFINITION  pL0M-nsCDS1-P0R1R2P3P4P5P6.
ACCESSION   urn.local...2cww-ecqffyq
VERSION     urn.local...2cww-ecqffyq
KEYWORDS    .
SOURCE      
  ORGANISM  .
FEATURES             Location/Qualifiers
     terminator      1..95
                     /Note="recombinase family protein terminator"
                     /note="Derived using Geneious Prime 2023.2.1 'Annotate
                     from Database' based on nucleotide similarity"
                     /label="recombinase family protein terminator"
     promoter        96..200
                     /gene="bla"
                     /note="AmpR promoter"
                     /note="Derived using Geneious Prime 2020.1.1 'Annotate
                     from Database' based on nucleotide similarity"
                     /label="bla promoter"
     CDS             201..1208
                     /name="aadA CDS"
                     /gene="aadA"
                     /product="ANT(3'')-Ia family aminoglycoside
                     nucleotidyltransferase AadA1"
                     /note="confers resistance against aminoglycosides
                     (PF01909)"
                     /transl_table=11
                     /note="Derived using Geneious Prime 2020.1.1 'Annotate
                     from Database' based on protein similarity"
                     /label="aadA CDS"
     promoter        complement(301..329)
                     /gene="intI1"
                     /note="Derived using Geneious Prime 2020.1.1 'Annotate
                     from Database' based on nucleotide similarity"
                     /label="int1 promoter"
     terminator      1212..1359
                     /Note="Beta-lactamase TEM terminator"
                     /note="Derived using Geneious Prime 2023.2.1 'Annotate
                     from Database' based on nucleotide similarity"
                     /label="bla terminator"
     terminator      complement(1361..1399)
                     /name="Tndr"
                     /note="rho independent terminator"
                     /note="Derived using Geneious Prime 2020.1.1 'Annotate
                     from Database' based on nucleotide similarity"
                     /label="Tndr"
     rep_origin      1402..1970
                     /direction="RIGHT"
                     /note="high-copy-number ColE1/pMB1/pBR322/pUC origin of 
                     replication; ori"
                     /note="Derived using Geneious Prime 2020.1.1 'Annotate
                     from Database' based on nucleotide similarity"
                     /label="ori rep origin"
     misc_RNA        1418..1970
                     /name="RNA-II"
                     /note="Derived using Geneious Prime 2020.1.1 'Annotate
                     from Database' based on nucleotide similarity"
                     /label="RNA-II"
     terminator      complement(1419..1452)
                     /name="Tndr"
                     /note="rho independent terminator"
                     /note="Derived using Geneious Prime 2020.1.1 'Annotate
                     from Database' based on nucleotide similarity"
                     /label="Tndr"
     misc_RNA        complement(1421..1528)
                     /name="RNA-I"
                     /note="Derived using Geneious Prime 2020.1.1 'Annotate
                     from Database' based on nucleotide similarity"
                     /label="RNA-I"
     regulatory      1781..2159
                     /regulatory_class="other"
                     /note="ColE1 ori"
                     /note="Derived using Geneious Prime 2020.1.1 'Annotate
                     from Database' based on nucleotide similarity"
                     /label="ColE1 ori regulatory"
     misc_feature    2057..2064
                     /note="DnaA box"
                     /note="Derived using Geneious Prime 2023.2.1 'Annotate
                     from Database' based on nucleotide similarity"
                     /label="DnaA box"
     misc_feature    2090..2153
                     /name="L-strand Y effector site"
                     /note="L-strand Y effector site"
                     /note="Derived using Geneious Prime 2020.1.1 'Annotate
                     from Database' based on nucleotide similarity"
                     /label="L-strand Y effector site"
     CDS             <2222..>2524
                     /gene="pip1"
                     /product="phytophthora-inhibited protease 1"
                     /protein_id="ABG23376.1"
                     /db_xref="GI:108937128"
                     /note="Derived using Geneious Prime 2020.1.1 'Annotate
                     from Database' based on nucleotide similarity"
                     /label="Pip1 pro-domain fragment CDS"
     CDS             <2525..>2605
                     /gene="Rcr3"
                     /note="required for Cf-2-dependent disease resistance"
                     /product="cysteine protease"
                     /protein_id="AAM19207.1"
                     /db_xref="GI:20334373"
                     /note="Derived using Geneious Prime 2020.1.1 'Annotate
                     from Database' based on nucleotide similarity"
                     /label="Rcr3pim fragment 1 CDS"
     CDS             <2606..>2710
                     /gene="Rcr3"
                     /note="required for Cf-2-dependent disease resistance"
                     /product="cysteine protease"
                     /protein_id="AAM19207.1"
                     /db_xref="GI:20334373"
                     /note="Derived using Geneious Prime 2020.1.1 'Annotate
                     from Database' based on nucleotide similarity"
                     /label="Rcr3pim fragment 2 CDS"
     CDS             <2711..>2785
                     /gene="pip1"
                     /product="phytophthora-inhibited protease 1"
                     /protein_id="ABG23376.1"
                     /db_xref="GI:108937128"
                     /note="Derived using Geneious Prime 2020.1.1 'Annotate
                     from Database' based on nucleotide similarity"
                     /label="Pip1 fragment 3 CDS"
     CDS             <2786..>2905
                     /gene="pip1"
                     /product="phytophthora-inhibited protease 1"
                     /protein_id="ABG23376.1"
                     /db_xref="GI:108937128"
                     /note="Derived using Geneious Prime 2020.1.1 'Annotate
                     from Database' based on nucleotide similarity"
                     /label="Pip1 fragment 4 CDS"
     CDS             <2906..>3046
                     /gene="pip1"
                     /product="phytophthora-inhibited protease 1"
                     /protein_id="ABG23376.1"
                     /db_xref="GI:108937128"
                     /note="Derived using Geneious Prime 2020.1.1 'Annotate
                     from Database' based on nucleotide similarity"
                     /label="Pip1 fragment 5 CDS"
     CDS             <3047..3172
                     /gene="pip1"
                     /product="phytophthora-inhibited protease 1"
                     /protein_id="ABG23376.1"
                     /db_xref="GI:108937128"
                     /note="Derived using Geneious Prime 2020.1.1 'Annotate
                     from Database' based on nucleotide similarity"
                     /label="Pip1 fragment 6 CDS"
ORIGIN      
        1 gacgaaaggg cctcgtgata cgcctatttt tataggttaa tgtcatgata ataatggttt
       61 cttagacgtc aggtggcact tttcggggaa atgtgcgcgg aacccctatt tgtttatttt
      121 tctaaataca ttcaaatatg tatccgctca tgagacaata accctgataa atgcttcaat
      181 aatattgaaa aaggaagagt atgcgctcac gcaactggtc cagaaccttg accgaacgca
      241 gcggtggtaa cggcgcagtg gcggttttca tggcttgtta tgactgtttt tttggggtac
      301 agtctatgcc tcgggcatcc aagcagcaag cgcgttacgc cgtgggtcga tgtttgatgt
      361 tatggagcag caacgatgtt acgcagcagg gcagtcgccc taaaacaaag ttaaacatca
      421 tgagggaagc ggtgatcgcc gaagtatcga ctcaactatc agaggtagtt ggcgtcatcg
      481 agcgccatct cgaaccgacg ttgctggccg tacatttgta cggctccgca gtggatggcg
      541 gcctgaagcc acacagcgat attgatttgc tggttacggt gaccgtaagg cttgatgaaa
      601 caacgcggcg agctttgatc aacgaccttt tggaaacttc ggcttcccct ggagagagcg
      661 agattctccg cgctgtagaa gtcaccattg ttgtgcacga cgacatcatt ccgtggcgtt
      721 atccagctaa gcgcgaactg caatttggag aatggcagcg caatgacatt cttgcaggta
      781 tcttcgagcc agccacgatc gacattgatc tggctatctt gctgacaaaa gcaagagaac
      841 atagcgttgc cttggtaggt ccagcggcgg aggaactctt tgatccggtt cctgaacagg
      901 atctatttga ggcgctaaat gaaaccttaa cgctatggaa ctcgccgccc gactgggctg
      961 gcgatgagcg aaatgtagtg cttacgttgt cccgcatttg gtacagcgca gtaaccggca
     1021 aaatcgcgcc gaaggatgtc gctgccgact gggcaatgga gcgcctgccg gcccagtatc
     1081 agcccgtcat acttgaagct agacaggctt atcttggaca agaagaagat cgcttggcct
     1141 cgcgcgcaga tcagttggaa gaatttgtcc attacgtaaa aggcgagatc accaaggtag
     1201 tcggcaaata actgtcagac caagtttact catatatact ttagattgat ttaaaacttc
     1261 atttttaatt taaaaggatc taggtgaaga tcctttttga taatctcatg accaaaatcc
     1321 cttaacgtga gttttcgttc cactgagcgt cagaccccgt agaaaagatc aaaggatctt
     1381 cttgagatcc tttttttctg cgcgtaatct gctgcttgca aacaaaaaaa ccaccgctac
     1441 cagcggtggt ttgtttgccg gatcaagagc taccaactct ttttccgaag gtaactggct
     1501 tcagcagagc gcagatacca aatactgtcc ttctagtgta gccgtagtta ggccaccact
     1561 tcaagaactc tgtagcaccg cctacatacc tcgctctgct aatcctgtta ccagtggctg
     1621 ctgccagtgg cgataagtcg tgtcttaccg ggttggactc aagacgatag ttaccggata
     1681 aggcgcagcg gtcgggctga acggggggtt cgtgcacaca gcccagcttg gagcgaacga
     1741 cctacaccga actgagatac ctacagcgtg agctatgaga aagcgccacg cttcccgaag
     1801 ggagaaaggc ggacaggtat ccggtaagcg gcagggtcgg aacaggagag cgcacgaggg
     1861 agcttccagg gggaaacgcc tggtatcttt atagtcctgt cgggtttcgc cacctctgac
     1921 ttgagcgtcg atttttgtga tgctcgtcag gggggcggag cctatggaaa aacgccagca
     1981 acgcggcctt tttacggttc ctggcctttt gctggccttt tgctcacatg ttctttcctg
     2041 cgttatcccc tgattctgtg gataaccgta ttaccgcctt tgagtgagct gataccgctc
     2101 gccgcagccg aacgaccgag cgcagcgagt cagtgagcga ggaagcggaa gagcgcccaa
     2161 tacgcaaacc gcctctcccc gcgcgttggc cgattcatta atcactctgt ggtctcaagg
     2221 tcgcaactta aaagaattat ccatgcttga aaggcatgaa aattggatgg ttcatcatgg
     2281 acgtgtatac aaagatgata tagaaaaaga acaccgcttc aagacattca aggaaaacgt
     2341 tgagttcatc gaatctttca acaagaacgg aactcaacgt tataagctag ccgtcaataa
     2401 atatgctgat ctgaccactg aggaattcac aacatcattt atggggctcg acacttcatt
     2461 actatcccag caagaatcaa cagctacaac aacgtccttt aaatatgata gtgtgactga
     2521 agtgccgtct aacttggact ggagagagtc tggggctgtc actcaagtga aacatcaagg
     2581 tcgatgtgga tgttgctggg cgttttctgc agttggatca ctagaaggag cctacaaaat
     2641 tgcaacaggc aacttgatgg aattctctga acaggaactt ctcgattgca ccaccaacaa
     2701 ttatggctgc gagggcggac taatgactgt cgcttacgac ttcttacttc agaacaatgg
     2761 cgggggcatt accacagaga ctaactatcc ttatgaagaa gctcaaaatg tttgcaagac
     2821 cgaacaacca gcagcagtta ctatcaatgg ctacgaagtc gtaccatctg acgagtcatc
     2881 gttgttgaaa gctgtagtga atcagcctat ttctgttggt attgcggcta acgatgagtt
     2941 tcatatgtac ggaagtggaa tatatgatgg aagttgtaat tctagactga atcatgcagt
     3001 gacagttata ggttatggga caagtgaaga agatggtaca aaatattgga tagtgaagaa
     3061 ttcatggggg agtgattggg gtgaggaagg atatatgaga attgctagag atgttggagt
     3121 tgatggtggc cattgtggca ttgcaaaggt tgcgtcgttc cctactgctt gagctttgag
     3181 accacgaagt ggctcttcag tg
//
