# Supplementary material for: Bioengineering secreted proteases converts divergent Rcr3 orthologs and paralogs into extracellular immune co-receptors
Source: bioRxiv preprint, doi:10.1101/2024.02.14.580413, version 2 (2024-05-23)
Supplement: Dataset S2 [file 580413_file07.zip › S2_Dataset/pJK049-018.gb]

LOCUS       pJK049-018              3205 bp    DNA     circular UNA 29-JAN-2024
DEFINITION  pL0M-nsCDS1-P0P1R2P3P4P5R6.
ACCESSION   urn.local...2ctz-ecqffy9
VERSION     urn.local...2ctz-ecqffy9
KEYWORDS    .
SOURCE      
  ORGANISM  .
FEATURES             Location/Qualifiers
     terminator      1..95
                     /Note="recombinase family protein terminator"
                     /note="Derived using Geneious Prime 2023.2.1 'Annotate
                     from Database' based on nucleotide similarity"
                     /label="recombinase family protein terminator"
     promoter        96..200
                     /gene="bla"
                     /note="AmpR promoter"
                     /note="Derived using Geneious Prime 2020.1.1 'Annotate
                     from Database' based on nucleotide similarity"
                     /label="bla promoter"
     CDS             201..1208
                     /name="aadA CDS"
                     /gene="aadA"
                     /product="ANT(3'')-Ia family aminoglycoside
                     nucleotidyltransferase AadA1"
                     /note="confers resistance against aminoglycosides
                     (PF01909)"
                     /transl_table=11
                     /note="Derived using Geneious Prime 2020.1.1 'Annotate
                     from Database' based on protein similarity"
                     /label="aadA CDS"
     promoter        complement(301..329)
                     /gene="intI1"
                     /note="Derived using Geneious Prime 2020.1.1 'Annotate
                     from Database' based on nucleotide similarity"
                     /label="int1 promoter"
     terminator      1212..1359
                     /Note="Beta-lactamase TEM terminator"
                     /note="Derived using Geneious Prime 2023.2.1 'Annotate
                     from Database' based on nucleotide similarity"
                     /label="bla terminator"
     terminator      complement(1361..1399)
                     /name="Tndr"
                     /note="rho independent terminator"
                     /note="Derived using Geneious Prime 2020.1.1 'Annotate
                     from Database' based on nucleotide similarity"
                     /label="Tndr"
     rep_origin      1402..1970
                     /direction="RIGHT"
                     /note="high-copy-number ColE1/pMB1/pBR322/pUC origin of 
                     replication; ori"
                     /note="Derived using Geneious Prime 2020.1.1 'Annotate
                     from Database' based on nucleotide similarity"
                     /label="ori rep origin"
     misc_RNA        1418..1970
                     /name="RNA-II"
                     /note="Derived using Geneious Prime 2020.1.1 'Annotate
                     from Database' based on nucleotide similarity"
                     /label="RNA-II"
     terminator      complement(1419..1452)
                     /name="Tndr"
                     /note="rho independent terminator"
                     /note="Derived using Geneious Prime 2020.1.1 'Annotate
                     from Database' based on nucleotide similarity"
                     /label="Tndr"
     misc_RNA        complement(1421..1528)
                     /name="RNA-I"
                     /note="Derived using Geneious Prime 2020.1.1 'Annotate
                     from Database' based on nucleotide similarity"
                     /label="RNA-I"
     regulatory      1781..2159
                     /regulatory_class="other"
                     /note="ColE1 ori"
                     /note="Derived using Geneious Prime 2020.1.1 'Annotate
                     from Database' based on nucleotide similarity"
                     /label="ColE1 ori regulatory"
     misc_feature    2057..2064
                     /note="DnaA box"
                     /note="Derived using Geneious Prime 2023.2.1 'Annotate
                     from Database' based on nucleotide similarity"
                     /label="DnaA box"
     misc_feature    2090..2153
                     /name="L-strand Y effector site"
                     /note="L-strand Y effector site"
                     /note="Derived using Geneious Prime 2020.1.1 'Annotate
                     from Database' based on nucleotide similarity"
                     /label="L-strand Y effector site"
     CDS             <2222..>2524
                     /gene="pip1"
                     /product="phytophthora-inhibited protease 1"
                     /protein_id="ABG23376.1"
                     /db_xref="GI:108937128"
                     /note="Derived using Geneious Prime 2020.1.1 'Annotate
                     from Database' based on nucleotide similarity"
                     /label="Pip1 pro-domain fragment CDS"
     CDS             <2525..>2605
                     /gene="pip1"
                     /product="phytophthora-inhibited protease 1"
                     /protein_id="ABG23376.1"
                     /db_xref="GI:108937128"
                     /note="Derived using Geneious Prime 2020.1.1 'Annotate
                     from Database' based on nucleotide similarity"
                     /label="Pip1 fragment 1 CDS"
     CDS             <2606..>2710
                     /gene="Rcr3"
                     /note="required for Cf-2-dependent disease resistance"
                     /product="cysteine protease"
                     /protein_id="AAM19207.1"
                     /db_xref="GI:20334373"
                     /note="Derived using Geneious Prime 2020.1.1 'Annotate
                     from Database' based on nucleotide similarity"
                     /label="Rcr3pim fragment 2 CDS"
     CDS             <2711..>2785
                     /gene="pip1"
                     /product="phytophthora-inhibited protease 1"
                     /protein_id="ABG23376.1"
                     /db_xref="GI:108937128"
                     /note="Derived using Geneious Prime 2020.1.1 'Annotate
                     from Database' based on nucleotide similarity"
                     /label="Pip1 fragment 3 CDS"
     CDS             <2786..>2905
                     /gene="pip1"
                     /product="phytophthora-inhibited protease 1"
                     /protein_id="ABG23376.1"
                     /db_xref="GI:108937128"
                     /note="Derived using Geneious Prime 2020.1.1 'Annotate
                     from Database' based on nucleotide similarity"
                     /label="Pip1 fragment 4 CDS"
     CDS             <2906..>3046
                     /gene="pip1"
                     /product="phytophthora-inhibited protease 1"
                     /protein_id="ABG23376.1"
                     /db_xref="GI:108937128"
                     /note="Derived using Geneious Prime 2020.1.1 'Annotate
                     from Database' based on nucleotide similarity"
                     /label="Pip1 fragment 5 CDS"
     CDS             <3047..3175
                     /gene="Rcr3"
                     /note="required for Cf-2-dependent disease resistance"
                     /product="cysteine protease"
                     /protein_id="AAM19207.1"
                     /db_xref="GI:20334373"
                     /note="Derived using Geneious Prime 2020.1.1 'Annotate
                     from Database' based on nucleotide similarity"
                     /label="Rcr3pim fragment 6 CDS"
ORIGIN      
        1 gacgaaaggg cctcgtgata cgcctatttt tataggttaa tgtcatgata ataatggttt
       61 cttagacgtc aggtggcact tttcggggaa atgtgcgcgg aacccctatt tgtttatttt
      121 tctaaataca ttcaaatatg tatccgctca tgagacaata accctgataa atgcttcaat
      181 aatattgaaa aaggaagagt atgcgctcac gcaactggtc cagaaccttg accgaacgca
      241 gcggtggtaa cggcgcagtg gcggttttca tggcttgtta tgactgtttt tttggggtac
      301 agtctatgcc tcgggcatcc aagcagcaag cgcgttacgc cgtgggtcga tgtttgatgt
      361 tatggagcag caacgatgtt acgcagcagg gcagtcgccc taaaacaaag ttaaacatca
      421 tgagggaagc ggtgatcgcc gaagtatcga ctcaactatc agaggtagtt ggcgtcatcg
      481 agcgccatct cgaaccgacg ttgctggccg tacatttgta cggctccgca gtggatggcg
      541 gcctgaagcc acacagcgat attgatttgc tggttacggt gaccgtaagg cttgatgaaa
      601 caacgcggcg agctttgatc aacgaccttt tggaaacttc ggcttcccct ggagagagcg
      661 agattctccg cgctgtagaa gtcaccattg ttgtgcacga cgacatcatt ccgtggcgtt
      721 atccagctaa gcgcgaactg caatttggag aatggcagcg caatgacatt cttgcaggta
      781 tcttcgagcc agccacgatc gacattgatc tggctatctt gctgacaaaa gcaagagaac
      841 atagcgttgc cttggtaggt ccagcggcgg aggaactctt tgatccggtt cctgaacagg
      901 atctatttga ggcgctaaat gaaaccttaa cgctatggaa ctcgccgccc gactgggctg
      961 gcgatgagcg aaatgtagtg cttacgttgt cccgcatttg gtacagcgca gtaaccggca
     1021 aaatcgcgcc gaaggatgtc gctgccgact gggcaatgga gcgcctgccg gcccagtatc
     1081 agcccgtcat acttgaagct agacaggctt atcttggaca agaagaagat cgcttggcct
     1141 cgcgcgcaga tcagttggaa gaatttgtcc attacgtaaa aggcgagatc accaaggtag
     1201 tcggcaaata actgtcagac caagtttact catatatact ttagattgat ttaaaacttc
     1261 atttttaatt taaaaggatc taggtgaaga tcctttttga taatctcatg accaaaatcc
     1321 cttaacgtga gttttcgttc cactgagcgt cagaccccgt agaaaagatc aaaggatctt
     1381 cttgagatcc tttttttctg cgcgtaatct gctgcttgca aacaaaaaaa ccaccgctac
     1441 cagcggtggt ttgtttgccg gatcaagagc taccaactct ttttccgaag gtaactggct
     1501 tcagcagagc gcagatacca aatactgtcc ttctagtgta gccgtagtta ggccaccact
     1561 tcaagaactc tgtagcaccg cctacatacc tcgctctgct aatcctgtta ccagtggctg
     1621 ctgccagtgg cgataagtcg tgtcttaccg ggttggactc aagacgatag ttaccggata
     1681 aggcgcagcg gtcgggctga acggggggtt cgtgcacaca gcccagcttg gagcgaacga
     1741 cctacaccga actgagatac ctacagcgtg agctatgaga aagcgccacg cttcccgaag
     1801 ggagaaaggc ggacaggtat ccggtaagcg gcagggtcgg aacaggagag cgcacgaggg
     1861 agcttccagg gggaaacgcc tggtatcttt atagtcctgt cgggtttcgc cacctctgac
     1921 ttgagcgtcg atttttgtga tgctcgtcag gggggcggag cctatggaaa aacgccagca
     1981 acgcggcctt tttacggttc ctggcctttt gctggccttt tgctcacatg ttctttcctg
     2041 cgttatcccc tgattctgtg gataaccgta ttaccgcctt tgagtgagct gataccgctc
     2101 gccgcagccg aacgaccgag cgcagcgagt cagtgagcga ggaagcggaa gagcgcccaa
     2161 tacgcaaacc gcctctcccc gcgcgttggc cgattcatta atcactctgt ggtctcaagg
     2221 tcgcaactta aaagaattat ccatgcttga aaggcatgaa aattggatgg ttcatcatgg
     2281 acgtgtatac aaagatgata tagaaaaaga acaccgcttc aagacattca aggaaaacgt
     2341 tgagttcatc gaatctttca acaagaacgg aactcaacgt tataagctag ccgtcaataa
     2401 atatgctgat ctgaccactg aggaattcac aacatcattt atggggctcg acacttcatt
     2461 actatcccag caagaatcaa cagctacaac aacgtccttt aaatatgata gtgtgactga
     2521 agtgccgaat agcatggact ggagaaagag agggagtgtc acaggagtca aggatcaagg
     2581 tgtatgtgga tgttgttggg cattttctgc agttggatca ctagaaggag cctacaaaat
     2641 tgcaacaggc aacttgatgg aattctctga acaggaactt ctcgattgca ccaccaacaa
     2701 ttatggctgc gagggcggac taatgactgt cgcttacgac ttcttacttc agaacaatgg
     2761 cgggggcatt accacagaga ctaactatcc ttatgaagaa gctcaaaatg tttgcaagac
     2821 cgaacaacca gcagcagtta ctatcaatgg ctacgaagtc gtaccatctg acgagtcatc
     2881 gttgttgaaa gctgtagtga atcagcctat ttctgttggt attgcggcta acgatgagtt
     2941 tcatatgtac ggaagtggaa tatatgatgg aagttgtaat tctagactga atcatgcagt
     3001 gacagttata ggttatggga caagtgaaga agatggtaca aaatattggt tgttgaagaa
     3061 ttcatgggga acaagttggg gcgagaatgg gtttatgaaa attataagag attctgggga
     3121 tccttcaggt ctttgtgata tcgcaaagat gtcatcttat ccaaacatag catgagcttt
     3181 gagaccacga agtggctctt cagtg
//
