# Supplementary material for: Bioengineering secreted proteases converts divergent Rcr3 orthologs and paralogs into extracellular immune co-receptors
Source: bioRxiv preprint, doi:10.1101/2024.02.14.580413, version 2 (2024-05-23)
Supplement: Dataset S2 [file 580413_file07.zip › S2_Dataset/pJK595-12.gb]

LOCUS       pJK595-12               8844 bp    DNA     circular UNA 29-JAN-2024
DEFINITION  pL2M-P19//2x35S::NtPR1a-SmRcr3ΔSP^Rcr3#6.
ACCESSION   urn.local...2cz0-ecqffza
VERSION     urn.local...2cz0-ecqffza
KEYWORDS    .
SOURCE      
  ORGANISM  .
FEATURES             Location/Qualifiers
     misc_feature    1..2785
                     /note="pVS1ori short"
                     /note="Derived using Geneious Prime 2023.1.2 'Annotate
                     from Database' based on nucleotide similarity"
                     /label="pVS1ori short"
     CDS             193..822
                     /note="StaA; similar to IncC2"
                     /codon_start=1
                     /transl_table=11
                     /product="pVS1 partitioning protein"
                     /protein_id="AAD19678.1"
                     /db_xref="GI:4378781"
                     /note="Derived using Geneious Prime 2023.1.2 'Annotate
                     from Database' based on protein similarity"
                     /label="pVS1 partitioning protein CDS"
     CDS             843..1058
                     /note="ORF3; not required for stable maintenance"
                     /codon_start=1
                     /transl_table=11
                     /product="hypothetical protein"
                     /protein_id="AAD19679.1"
                     /db_xref="GI:4378782"
                     /note="Derived using Geneious Prime 2023.1.2 'Annotate
                     from Database' based on protein similarity"
                     /label="hypothetical protein CDS"
     misc_feature    1089..1101
                     /name="KorB box"
                     /note="KorB box"
                     /note="Derived using Geneious Prime 2023.1.2 'Annotate
                     from Database' based on nucleotide similarity"
                     /label="KorB box"
     CDS             1217..2323
                     /note="RepA"
                     /transl_table=11
                     /product="pVS1 replication protein"
                     /protein_id="AAD19680.1"
                     /db_xref="GI:4378783"
                     /note="Derived using Geneious Prime 2023.1.2 'Annotate
                     from Database' based on protein similarity"
                     /label="pVS1 replication protein CDS"
     rep_origin      2389..2583
                     /note="pVS1 origin of replication"
                     /note="Derived using Geneious Prime 2023.1.2 'Annotate
                     from Database' based on nucleotide similarity"
                     /label="pVS1 origin of replication rep origin"
     misc_feature    2389..2396
                     /note="DnaA box"
                     /note="Derived using Geneious Prime 2023.1.2 'Annotate
                     from Database' based on nucleotide similarity"
                     /label="DnaA box"
     repeat_region   2400..2483
                     /note="21 bp repeats"
                     /rpt_type="direct"
                     /note="Derived using Geneious Prime 2023.1.2 'Annotate
                     from Database' based on nucleotide similarity"
                     /label="21 bp repeats repeat region"
     misc_feature    2484..2575
                     /note="AT-rich region"
                     /note="Derived using Geneious Prime 2023.1.2 'Annotate
                     from Database' based on nucleotide similarity"
                     /label="AT-rich region"
     misc_feature    2576..2583
                     /note="DnaA box"
                     /note="Derived using Geneious Prime 2023.1.2 'Annotate
                     from Database' based on nucleotide similarity"
                     /label="DnaA box"
     promoter        2791..2895
                     /gene="bla"
                     /note="AmpR promoter"
                     /note="Derived using Geneious Prime 2023.1.2 'Annotate
                     from Database' based on nucleotide similarity"
                     /label="bla promoter"
     CDS             2896..3690
                     /gene="aphA"
                     /function="kanamycin resistance"
                     /codon_start=1
                     /transl_table=11
                     /product="aminoglycoside 3'-phosphotransferase"
                     /protein_id="ADZ30886.1"
                     /db_xref="GI:325559604"
                     /note="Derived using Geneious Prime 2023.1.2 'Annotate
                     from Database' based on protein similarity"
                     /label="aphA CDS"
     terminator      3691..3838
                     /Note="Beta-lactamase TEM terminator"
                     /note="Derived using Geneious Prime 2023.1.2 'Annotate
                     from Database' based on nucleotide similarity"
                     /label="bla terminator"
     terminator      complement(3840..3878)
                     /name="Tndr"
                     /note="rho independent terminator"
                     /note="Derived using Geneious Prime 2023.1.2 'Annotate
                     from Database' based on nucleotide similarity"
                     /label="Tndr"
     rep_origin      3881..4449
                     /direction="RIGHT"
                     /note="high-copy-number ColE1/pMB1/pBR322/pUC origin of 
                     replication; ori"
                     /note="Derived using Geneious Prime 2023.1.2 'Annotate
                     from Database' based on nucleotide similarity"
                     /label="ori rep origin"
     misc_RNA        3897..4449
                     /name="RNA-II"
                     /note="Derived using Geneious Prime 2023.1.2 'Annotate
                     from Database' based on nucleotide similarity"
                     /label="RNA-II"
     terminator      complement(3898..3931)
                     /name="Tndr"
                     /note="rho independent terminator"
                     /note="Derived using Geneious Prime 2023.1.2 'Annotate
                     from Database' based on nucleotide similarity"
                     /label="Tndr"
     misc_RNA        complement(3900..4007)
                     /name="RNA-I"
                     /note="Derived using Geneious Prime 2023.1.2 'Annotate
                     from Database' based on nucleotide similarity"
                     /label="RNA-I"
     misc_feature    4516..4662
                     /note="LB; left border. Identical to sequence near
                     agrocinopine synthase on Agrobacterium tumefaciens strain
                     1D1460 plasmid pTi1D1460 (CP032929 nucleotides 161,573 -
                     161,719). "
                     /note="Derived using Geneious Prime 2023.1.2 'Annotate
                     from Database' based on nucleotide similarity"
                     /label="LB; left border"
     misc_feature    4585..4609
                     /note="T-DNA left border sequence (Thole et al., (2007)
                     Plant Physiol 145:1211-1219)"
                     /note="Derived using Geneious Prime 2023.1.2 'Annotate
                     from Database' based on nucleotide similarity"
                     /label="misc"
     terminator      complement(4701..5408)
                     /note="OCS terminator"
                     /note="octopine synthase terminator"
                     /note="Derived using Geneious Prime 2023.1.2 'Annotate
                     from Database' based on nucleotide similarity"
                     /label="OCS terminator"
     CDS             complement(5416..5934)
                     /gene="p19"
                     /note="Tombusvirus RNA silencing suppressor 19 kDa
                     protein; similar to CAC01277.1; characterized in PubMed ID
                     18944038"
                     /codon_start=1
                     /transl_table=11
                     /product="RNA silencing suppressor 19 kDa protein"
                     /protein_id="AIN46664.1"
                     /db_xref="GI:684152027"
                     /note="Derived using Geneious Prime 2023.1.2 'Annotate
                     from Database' based on protein similarity"
                     /label="p19 CDS"
     promoter        complement(5939..6319)
                     /note="mas1'-2' mannopine synthase promoter; mas2' drives
                     MCS2 ORF; mas1' truncated by 96 nt; enhancer elements,
                     TATA box, and start codon missing"
                     /note="Derived using Geneious Prime 2023.1.2 'Annotate
                     from Database' based on nucleotide similarity"
                     /label="truncated MAS promoter"
     promoter        6359..7102
                     /note="Double CaMV 35S"
                     /note="Derived using Geneious Prime 2023.1.2 'Annotate
                     from Database' based on nucleotide similarity"
                     /label="2x35S pro (Plant Parts Kit)"
     misc_feature    7135..7189
                     /note="TMV Omega; translational enhancer from the tobacco
                     mosaic virus 5'-leader sequence (Gallie et al., 1988)"
                     /note="Derived using Geneious Prime 2023.1.2 'Annotate
                     from Database' based on nucleotide similarity"
                     /label="TMV Omega (Plant parts kit)"
     sig_peptide     7197..7286
                     /peptide="MGFVLFSQLPSFLLVSTLLLFLVISHSCRA"
                     /note="Derived using Geneious Prime 2023.1.2 'Annotate
                     from Database' based on protein similarity"
                     /label="signal peptide"
     CDS             7197..7286
                     /codon_start=1
                     /transl_table=1
                     /note="Nicotiana tabacum PR1a signal peptide (AA 1 to 30)"
                     /note="Derived using Geneious Prime 2023.1.2 'Annotate
                     from Database' based on protein similarity"
                     /label="NtPR1a SP CDS"
     CDS             join(7287,7477..7484)
                     /label="linker CDS"
     intron          7288..7476
                     /Note="Portable intron (PIV2 aka IV2)"
                     /note="Derived using Geneious Prime 2023.1.2 'Annotate
                     from Database' based on nucleotide similarity"
                     /label="PIV2"
     CDS             <7482..>8303
                     /label="SmeRCR3"
     cds             <8304..8432
                     /label="RCR3 #6"
     terminator      8437..8640
                     /note="CaMV poly(A) signal; cauliflower mosaic virus
                     polyadenylation signal"
                     /note="Plant parts kit"
                     /note="Derived using Geneious Prime 2023.1.2 'Annotate
                     from Database' based on nucleotide similarity"
                     /label="35S terminator"
     misc_feature    complement(8686..8840)
                     /note="RB; Right border. Identical to sequence near
                     D-nopaline dehydrogenase on Agrobacterium tumefaciens
                     strain 1D1460 plasmid pTi1D1460 (CP032929 nucleotides
                     186,435 - 186,589). "
                     /note="Derived using Geneious Prime 2023.1.2 'Annotate
                     from Database' based on nucleotide similarity"
                     /label="RB"
     misc_feature    8704..8728
                     /note="T-DNA right border sequence (Thole et al., (2007)
                     Plant Physiol 145:1211-1219)"
                     /note="Derived using Geneious Prime 2023.1.2 'Annotate
                     from Database' based on nucleotide similarity"
                     /label="misc"
ORIGIN      
        1 cgtgcggctg catgaaatcc tggccggttt gtctgatgcc aagctggcgg cctggccggc
       61 cagcttggcc gctgaagaaa ccgagcgccg ccgtctaaaa aggtgatgtg tatttgagta
      121 aaacagcttg cgtcatgcgg tcgctgcgta tatgatgcga tgagtaaata aacaaatacg
      181 caaggggaac gcatgaaggt tatcgctgta cttaaccaga aaggcgggtc aggcaagacg
      241 accatcgcaa cccatctagc ccgcgccctg caactcgccg gggccgatgt tctgttagtc
      301 gattccgatc cccagggcag tgcccgcgat tgggcggccg tgcgggaaga tcaaccgcta
      361 accgttgtcg gcatcgaccg cccgacgatt gaccgcgacg tgaaggccat cggccggcgc
      421 gacttcgtag tgatcgacgg agcgccccag gcggcggact tggctgtgtc cgcgatcaag
      481 gcagccgact tcgtgctgat tccggtgcag ccaagccctt acgacatatg ggccaccgcc
      541 gacctggtgg agctggttaa gcagcgcatt gaggtcacgg atggaaggct acaagcggcc
      601 tttgtcgtgt cgcgggcgat caaaggcacg cgcatcggcg gtgaggttgc cgaggcgctg
      661 gccgggtacg agctgcccat tcttgagtcc cgtatcacgc agcgcgtgag ctacccaggc
      721 actgccgccg ccggcacaac cgttcttgaa tcagaacccg agggcgacgc tgcccgcgag
      781 gtccaggcgc tggccgctga aattaaatca aaactcattt gagttaatga ggtaaagaga
      841 aaatgagcaa aagcacaaac acgctaagtg ccggccgtcc gagcgcacgc agcagcaagg
      901 ctgcaacgtt ggccagcctg gcagacacgc cagccatgaa gcgggtcaac tttcagttgc
      961 cggcggagga tcacaccaag ctgaagatgt acgcggtacg ccaaggcaag accattaccg
     1021 agctgctatc tgaatacatc gcgcagctac cagagtaaat gagcaaatga ataaatgagt
     1081 agatgaattt tagcggctaa aggaggcggc atggaaaatc aagaacaacc aggcaccgac
     1141 gccgtggaat gccccatgtg tggaggaacg ggcggttggc caggcgtaag cggctgggtt
     1201 gtctgccggc cctgcaatgg cactggaacc cccaagcccg aggaatcggc gtgacggtcg
     1261 caaaccatcc ggcccggtac aaatcggcgc ggcgctgggt gatgacctgg tggagaagtt
     1321 gaaggccgcg caggccgccc agcggcaacg catcgaggca gaagcacgcc ccggtgaatc
     1381 gtggcaagcg gccgctgatc gaatccgcaa agaatcccgg caaccgccgg cagccggtgc
     1441 gccgtcgatt aggaagccgc ccaagggcga cgagcaacca gattttttcg ttccgatgct
     1501 ctatgacgtg ggcacccgcg atagtcgcag catcatggac gtggccgttt tccgtctgtc
     1561 gaagcgtgac cgacgagctg gcgaggtgat ccgctacgag cttccagacg ggcacgtaga
     1621 ggtttccgca gggccggccg gcatggccag tgtgtgggat tacgacctgg tactgatggc
     1681 ggtttcccat ctaaccgaat ccatgaaccg ataccgggaa gggaagggag acaagcccgg
     1741 ccgcgtgttc cgtccacacg ttgcggacgt actcaagttc tgccggcgag ccgatggcgg
     1801 aaagcagaaa gacgacctgg tagaaacctg cattcggtta aacaccacgc acgttgccat
     1861 gcagcgtacg aagaaggcca agaacggccg cctggtgacg gtatccgagg gtgaagcctt
     1921 gattagccgc tacaagatcg taaagagcga aaccgggcgg ccggagtaca tcgagatcga
     1981 gctagctgat tggatgtacc gcgagatcac agaaggcaag aacccggacg tgctgacggt
     2041 tcaccccgat tactttttga tcgatcccgg catcggccgt tttctctacc gcctggcacg
     2101 ccgcgccgca ggcaaggcag aagccagatg gttgttcaag acgatctacg aacgcagtgg
     2161 cagcgccgga gagttcaaga agttctgttt caccgtgcgc aagctgatcg ggtcaaatga
     2221 cctgccggag tacgatttga aggaggaggc ggggcaggct ggcccgatcc tagtcatgcg
     2281 ctaccgcaac ctgatcgagg gcgaagcatc cgccggttcc taatgtacgg agcagatgct
     2341 agggcaaatt gccctagcag gggaaaaagg tcgaaaaagc ttctttcctg tggatagcac
     2401 gtacattggg aacccaaagc cgtacattgg gaaccggaac ccgtacattg ggaacccaaa
     2461 gccgtacatt gggaaccggt cacacatgta agtgactgat ataaaagaga aaaaaggcga
     2521 tttttccgcc taaaactctt taaaacttat taaaactctt aaaacccgcc tggcctgtgc
     2581 ataactgtct ggccagcgca cagccgaaca gctgcaaaaa gcgcctaccc ttcggtcgct
     2641 gcgctcccta cgccccgccg cttcgcgtcg gcctatcgcg gccgctggcc gctcaaaaat
     2701 ggctggccta cggccaggca atctaccagg gcgcggacaa gccgcgccgt cgccactcga
     2761 ccgccggcgc ccacatcaag gctccgagtg cgcggaaccc ctatttgttt atttttctaa
     2821 atacattcaa atatgtatcc gctcatgaga caataaccct gataaatgct tcaataatat
     2881 tgaaaaagga agagtatggc taaaatgaga atatcaccgg aattgaaaaa actgatcgaa
     2941 aaataccgct gcgtaaaaga tacggaagga atgtctcctg ctaaggtata taagctggtg
     3001 ggagaaaatg aaaacctata tttaaaaatg acggacagcc ggtataaagg gaccacctat
     3061 gatgtggaac gggaaaagga catgatgcta tggctggaag gaaagctgcc tgttccaaag
     3121 gtcctgcact ttgaacggca tgatggctgg agcaatctgc tcatgagtga ggccgatggc
     3181 gtcctttgct cggaagagta tgaagatgaa caaagccctg aaaagattat cgagctgtat
     3241 gcggagtgca tcaggctctt tcactccatc gacatatcgg attgtcccta tacgaatagc
     3301 ttagacagcc gcttagccga attggattac ttactgaata acgatctggc cgatgtggat
     3361 tgcgaaaact gggaagagga cactccattt aaagatccgc gcgagctgta tgatttttta
     3421 aagacggaaa agcccgaaga ggaacttgtc ttttcccacg gcgacctggg agacagcaac
     3481 atctttgtga aagatggcaa agtaagtggc tttattgatc ttgggagaag cggcagggcg
     3541 gacaagtggt atgacattgc cttctgcgtc cggtcgctca gggaggatat cggggaagaa
     3601 cagtatgtcg agctattttt tgacttactg gggatcaagc ctgattggga gaaaataaaa
     3661 tattatattt tactggatga attgttttag ctgtcagacc aagtttactc atatatactt
     3721 tagattgatt taaaacttca tttttaattt aaaaggatct aggtgaagat cctttttgat
     3781 aatctcatga ccaaaatccc ttaacgtgag ttttcgttcc actgagcgtc agaccccgta
     3841 gaaaagatca aaggatcttc ttgagatcct ttttttctgc gcgtaatctg ctgcttgcaa
     3901 acaaaaaaac caccgctacc agcggtggtt tgtttgccgg atcaagagct accaactctt
     3961 tttccgaagg taactggctt cagcagagcg cagataccaa atactgttct tctagtgtag
     4021 ccgtagttag gccaccactt caagaactct gtagcaccgc ctacatacct cgctctgcta
     4081 atcctgttac cagtggctgc tgccagtggc gataagtcgt gtcttaccgg gttggactca
     4141 agacgatagt taccggataa ggcgcagcgg tcgggctgaa cggggggttc gtgcacacag
     4201 cccagcttgg agcgaacgac ctacaccgaa ctgagatacc tacagcgtga gctatgagaa
     4261 agcgccacgc ttcccgaagg gagaaaggcg gacaggtatc cggtaagcgg cagggtcgga
     4321 acaggagagc gcacgaggga gcttccaggg ggaaacgcct ggtatcttta tagtcctgtc
     4381 gggtttcgcc acctctgact tgagcgtcga tttttgtgat gctcgtcagg ggggcggagc
     4441 ctatggaaaa acgccagcaa cgcggccttt ttacggttcc tgctcggatc tgttggaccg
     4501 gacagtagtc atggttgatg ggctgcctgt atcgagtggt gattttgtgc cgagctgccg
     4561 gtcggggagc tgttggctgg ctggtggcag gatatattgt ggtgtaaaca aattgacgct
     4621 tagacaactt aataacacat tgcggacgtt tttaatgtac tggggttgaa cactctgtgc
     4681 cgaattcgga tccagcggtc ctgctgagcc tcgacatgtt gtcgcaaaat tcgccctgga
     4741 cccgcccaac gatttgtcgt cactgtcaag gtttgacctg cacttcattt ggggcccaca
     4801 tacaccaaaa aaatgctgca taattctcgg ggcagcaagt cggttacccg gccgccgtgc
     4861 tggaccgggt tgaatggtgc ccgtaacttt cggtagagcg gacggccaat actcaacttc
     4921 aaggaatctc acccatgcgc gccggcgggg aaccggagtt cccttcagtg agcgttatta
     4981 gttcgccgct cggtgtgtcg tagatactag cccctggggc acttttgaaa tttgaataag
     5041 atttatgtaa tcagtctttt aggtttgacc ggttctgccg ctttttttaa aattggattt
     5101 gtaataataa aacgcaattg tttgttattg tggcgctcta tcatagatgt cgctataaac
     5161 ctattcagca caatatattg ttttcatttt aatattgtac atataagtag tagggtacaa
     5221 tcagtaaatt gaacggagaa tattattcat aaaaatacga tagtaacggg tgatatattc
     5281 attagaatga accgaaaccg gcggtaagga tctgagctac acatgctcag gttttttaca
     5341 acgtgcacaa cagaattgaa agcaaatatc atgcgatcat aggcttctcg catatctcat
     5401 taaagcagga caagcttact cgctttcttt ttcgaaagtt tgagtacctt cagggcatcc
     5461 tcttgataca ttactttcca cttcgattgg ggcaagctgt agcagttctt gcttagaccg
     5521 aattgccatc tcacagagat gctgaagagt tcgcgaccct ccagaaacgg tgatactaac
     5581 tcctcgaaac cgaatactat aggtacatcc gatctggtcg aaaccgaaaa atcgagatgc
     5641 tgcatagtta accgaatctc ccgtccaaga tccaaggact ctgtgcagtg aagcttccgt
     5701 cctgtcgtat ctgagatatc tcttaaatac aactttcccg aaaccccagc tttccttgaa
     5761 accaagggga ttatcttgat tcgaattcgt ctcatcgtta tgtagccgcc actcagtcca
     5821 actcggactt tcgtcaggaa gtttgaaggg agaagtggta cctcctgatc ctccatccca
     5881 acgttcactg ttagcttgtt ccctagcgtc gtttccttgt atagctcgtt ccatcattcg
     5941 atttggtgta tcgagattgg ttatgaaatt cagatgctag tgtaatgtat tggtaatttg
     6001 ggaagatata ataggaagca aggctattta tccatttctg aaaaggcgaa atggcgtcac
     6061 cgcgagcgtc acgcgcattc cgttcttgct gtaaagcgtt gtttggtaca cttttgacta
     6121 gcgaggcttg gcgtgtcagc gtatctattc aaaagtcgtt aatggctgcg gatcaagaaa
     6181 aagttggaat agaaacagaa tacccgcgaa attcaggccc ggttgccatg tcctacacgc
     6241 cgaaataaac gaccaaatta gtagaaaaat aaaaactgac taggatactt acgtcacgtc
     6301 ttgcgcactg atttgaaaaa tctcaatata aactccgcaa gaattcaagc ttggaggtca
     6361 acatggtgga gcacgacact ctggtctact ccaaaaatgt caaagataca gtctcagaag
     6421 atcaaagggc tattgagact tttcaacaaa ggataatttc gggaaacctc ctcggattcc
     6481 attgcccagc tatctgtcac ttcatcgaaa ggacagtaga aaaggaaggt ggctcctaca
     6541 aatgccatca ttgcgataaa ggaaaggcta tcattcaaga tctctctgcc gacagtggtc
     6601 ccaaagatgg acccccaccc acgaggagca tcgtggaaaa agaagaggtt ccaaccacgt
     6661 ctacaaagca agtggattga tgtgataaca tggtggagca cgacactctg gtctactcca
     6721 aaaatgtcaa agatacagtc tcagaagatc aaagggctat tgagactttt caacaaagga
     6781 taatttcggg aaacctcctc ggattccatt gcccagctat ctgtcacttc atcgaaagga
     6841 cagtagaaaa ggaaggtggc tcctacaaat gccatcattg cgataaagga aaggctatca
     6901 ttcaagatct ctctgccgac agtggtccca aagatggacc cccacccacg aggagcatcg
     6961 tggaaaaaga agaggttcca accacgtcta caaagcaagt ggattgatgt gacatctcca
     7021 ctgacgtaag ggatgacgca caatcccact atccttcgca agacccttcc tctatataag
     7081 gaagttcatt tcatttggag aggacacgct cgagtataag agctcatttt tacaacaatt
     7141 accaacaaca acaaacaaca aacaacatta caattacatt tacaattatc gatacaatgg
     7201 gatttgttct cttttcacaa ttgccttcat ttcttcttgt ctctacactt ctcttattcc
     7261 tagtaatatc ccactcttgc cgtgcaggta agtttctgct tctacctttg atatatatat
     7321 aataattatc attaattagt agtaatataa tatttcaaat atttttttca aaataaaaga
     7381 atgtagtata tagcaattgc ttttctgtag tttataagtg tgtatatttt aatttataac
     7441 ttttctaata tatgaccaaa atttgttgat gtgcaggagg tcggagtgag ccaaaacttt
     7501 ccatgtctga gagacacgac cagtggatga cgcgtcatgg acgtgtttac aaggatgaag
     7561 tagaaaaagg aaaacgattc atgattttca gagaaaacat gaaattcatt gagtcgatca
     7621 acaaggcagg gaatctttct tacaagttag gcatcaatga atttgccgat tttacttcag
     7681 aagagttttt tgctaagttt actggattaa acgtgccttc atatccgtca ccttctccaa
     7741 tgtcatcgac ggaatttaac attgatgata taagtgatga tgacatgcag tcgaatttgg
     7801 actggagaga taatggagct gtcactggag tgaagaatca aggtcaatgt ggatgttgct
     7861 gggcgttttc tgcagttgga gcactagaag gagcgtacaa aattgcgaca ggacaatcag
     7921 ttgaactctc tgaacaacaa cttctcgatt gcaccacaaa caacatgggc tgtaacggag
     7981 gttggatgac caatgccttt gacctcatca tacaaaatgg cggaatttca aaggaatcag
     8041 attatccata caatgggcaa caatacacat gcagaagcca agaggtgagt ccagcagtgc
     8101 aaataaggag ttatcaagtc gtggatgaaa gtgaaacagc attattacaa gccgtaacca
     8161 aacaaccagt gtcgattgga attgctacta gccaagagtt tcagttttac gctggaggga
     8221 cttatcaagg aagttgtgga gatcaaatta atcatgctgt tacggctata ggatatggaa
     8281 ctgatgggca gggccagaaa tattggttgt tgaagaattc atggggaaca agttggggcg
     8341 agaatgggtt tatgaaaatt ataagagatt ctggggatcc ttcaggtctt tgtgatatcg
     8401 caaagatgtc atcttatcca aacatagcat gagcttctct agctagagtc gatcgacaag
     8461 ctcgagtttc tccataataa tgtgtgagta gttcccagat aagggaatta gggttcctat
     8521 agggtttcgc tcatgtgttg agcatataag aaacccttag tatgtatttg tatttgtaaa
     8581 atacttctat caataaaatt tctaattcct aaaaccaaaa tccagtacta aaatccagat
     8641 cgctactaga ggatgcacat gtgaccgagg gacacgaagt gatccgttta aactatcagt
     8701 gtttgacagg atatattggc gggtaaacct aagagaaaag agcgtttatt agaataatcg
     8761 gatatttaaa agggcgtgaa aaggtttatc cgttcgtcca tttgtatgtg catgccaacc
     8821 acagggttcc cctcgggagt cagc
//
