# Supplementary material for: Bioengineering secreted proteases converts divergent Rcr3 orthologs and paralogs into extracellular immune co-receptors
Source: bioRxiv preprint, doi:10.1101/2024.02.14.580413, version 2 (2024-05-23)
Supplement: Dataset S2 [file 580413_file07.zip › S2_Dataset/pJK049-038.gb]

LOCUS       pJK049-038              3208 bp    DNA     circular UNA 29-JAN-2024
DEFINITION  pL0M-nsCDS1-P0R1P2P3R4P5R6.
ACCESSION   urn.local...2cs7-ecqffxy
VERSION     urn.local...2cs7-ecqffxy
KEYWORDS    .
SOURCE      
  ORGANISM  .
FEATURES             Location/Qualifiers
     terminator      1..95
                     /Note="recombinase family protein terminator"
                     /note="Derived using Geneious Prime 2023.2.1 'Annotate
                     from Database' based on nucleotide similarity"
                     /label="recombinase family protein terminator"
     promoter        96..200
                     /gene="bla"
                     /note="AmpR promoter"
                     /note="Derived using Geneious Prime 2020.1.1 'Annotate
                     from Database' based on nucleotide similarity"
                     /label="bla promoter"
     CDS             201..1208
                     /name="aadA CDS"
                     /gene="aadA"
                     /product="ANT(3'')-Ia family aminoglycoside
                     nucleotidyltransferase AadA1"
                     /note="confers resistance against aminoglycosides
                     (PF01909)"
                     /transl_table=11
                     /note="Derived using Geneious Prime 2020.1.1 'Annotate
                     from Database' based on protein similarity"
                     /label="aadA CDS"
     promoter        complement(301..329)
                     /gene="intI1"
                     /note="Derived using Geneious Prime 2020.1.1 'Annotate
                     from Database' based on nucleotide similarity"
                     /label="int1 promoter"
     terminator      1212..1359
                     /Note="Beta-lactamase TEM terminator"
                     /note="Derived using Geneious Prime 2023.2.1 'Annotate
                     from Database' based on nucleotide similarity"
                     /label="bla terminator"
     terminator      complement(1361..1399)
                     /name="Tndr"
                     /note="rho independent terminator"
                     /note="Derived using Geneious Prime 2020.1.1 'Annotate
                     from Database' based on nucleotide similarity"
                     /label="Tndr"
     rep_origin      1402..1970
                     /direction="RIGHT"
                     /note="high-copy-number ColE1/pMB1/pBR322/pUC origin of 
                     replication; ori"
                     /note="Derived using Geneious Prime 2020.1.1 'Annotate
                     from Database' based on nucleotide similarity"
                     /label="ori rep origin"
     misc_RNA        1418..1970
                     /name="RNA-II"
                     /note="Derived using Geneious Prime 2020.1.1 'Annotate
                     from Database' based on nucleotide similarity"
                     /label="RNA-II"
     terminator      complement(1419..1452)
                     /name="Tndr"
                     /note="rho independent terminator"
                     /note="Derived using Geneious Prime 2020.1.1 'Annotate
                     from Database' based on nucleotide similarity"
                     /label="Tndr"
     misc_RNA        complement(1421..1528)
                     /name="RNA-I"
                     /note="Derived using Geneious Prime 2020.1.1 'Annotate
                     from Database' based on nucleotide similarity"
                     /label="RNA-I"
     regulatory      1781..2159
                     /regulatory_class="other"
                     /note="ColE1 ori"
                     /note="Derived using Geneious Prime 2020.1.1 'Annotate
                     from Database' based on nucleotide similarity"
                     /label="ColE1 ori regulatory"
     misc_feature    2057..2064
                     /note="DnaA box"
                     /note="Derived using Geneious Prime 2023.2.1 'Annotate
                     from Database' based on nucleotide similarity"
                     /label="DnaA box"
     misc_feature    2090..2153
                     /name="L-strand Y effector site"
                     /note="L-strand Y effector site"
                     /note="Derived using Geneious Prime 2020.1.1 'Annotate
                     from Database' based on nucleotide similarity"
                     /label="L-strand Y effector site"
     CDS             <2222..>2524
                     /gene="pip1"
                     /product="phytophthora-inhibited protease 1"
                     /protein_id="ABG23376.1"
                     /db_xref="GI:108937128"
                     /note="Derived using Geneious Prime 2020.1.1 'Annotate
                     from Database' based on nucleotide similarity"
                     /label="Pip1 pro-domain fragment CDS"
     CDS             <2525..>2605
                     /gene="Rcr3"
                     /note="required for Cf-2-dependent disease resistance"
                     /product="cysteine protease"
                     /protein_id="AAM19207.1"
                     /db_xref="GI:20334373"
                     /note="Derived using Geneious Prime 2020.1.1 'Annotate
                     from Database' based on nucleotide similarity"
                     /label="Rcr3pim fragment 1 CDS"
     CDS             <2606..>2710
                     /gene="pip1"
                     /product="phytophthora-inhibited protease 1"
                     /protein_id="ABG23376.1"
                     /db_xref="GI:108937128"
                     /note="Derived using Geneious Prime 2020.1.1 'Annotate
                     from Database' based on nucleotide similarity"
                     /label="Pip1 fragment 2 CDS"
     CDS             <2711..>2785
                     /gene="pip1"
                     /product="phytophthora-inhibited protease 1"
                     /protein_id="ABG23376.1"
                     /db_xref="GI:108937128"
                     /note="Derived using Geneious Prime 2020.1.1 'Annotate
                     from Database' based on nucleotide similarity"
                     /label="Pip1 fragment 3 CDS"
     CDS             <2786..>2908
                     /gene="Rcr3"
                     /note="required for Cf-2-dependent disease resistance"
                     /product="cysteine protease"
                     /protein_id="AAM19207.1"
                     /db_xref="GI:20334373"
                     /note="Derived using Geneious Prime 2020.1.1 'Annotate
                     from Database' based on nucleotide similarity"
                     /label="Rcr3pim fragment 4 CDS"
     CDS             <2909..>3049
                     /gene="pip1"
                     /product="phytophthora-inhibited protease 1"
                     /protein_id="ABG23376.1"
                     /db_xref="GI:108937128"
                     /note="Derived using Geneious Prime 2020.1.1 'Annotate
                     from Database' based on nucleotide similarity"
                     /label="Pip1 fragment 5 CDS"
     CDS             <3050..3178
                     /gene="Rcr3"
                     /note="required for Cf-2-dependent disease resistance"
                     /product="cysteine protease"
                     /protein_id="AAM19207.1"
                     /db_xref="GI:20334373"
                     /note="Derived using Geneious Prime 2020.1.1 'Annotate
                     from Database' based on nucleotide similarity"
                     /label="Rcr3pim fragment 6 CDS"
ORIGIN      
        1 gacgaaaggg cctcgtgata cgcctatttt tataggttaa tgtcatgata ataatggttt
       61 cttagacgtc aggtggcact tttcggggaa atgtgcgcgg aacccctatt tgtttatttt
      121 tctaaataca ttcaaatatg tatccgctca tgagacaata accctgataa atgcttcaat
      181 aatattgaaa aaggaagagt atgcgctcac gcaactggtc cagaaccttg accgaacgca
      241 gcggtggtaa cggcgcagtg gcggttttca tggcttgtta tgactgtttt tttggggtac
      301 agtctatgcc tcgggcatcc aagcagcaag cgcgttacgc cgtgggtcga tgtttgatgt
      361 tatggagcag caacgatgtt acgcagcagg gcagtcgccc taaaacaaag ttaaacatca
      421 tgagggaagc ggtgatcgcc gaagtatcga ctcaactatc agaggtagtt ggcgtcatcg
      481 agcgccatct cgaaccgacg ttgctggccg tacatttgta cggctccgca gtggatggcg
      541 gcctgaagcc acacagcgat attgatttgc tggttacggt gaccgtaagg cttgatgaaa
      601 caacgcggcg agctttgatc aacgaccttt tggaaacttc ggcttcccct ggagagagcg
      661 agattctccg cgctgtagaa gtcaccattg ttgtgcacga cgacatcatt ccgtggcgtt
      721 atccagctaa gcgcgaactg caatttggag aatggcagcg caatgacatt cttgcaggta
      781 tcttcgagcc agccacgatc gacattgatc tggctatctt gctgacaaaa gcaagagaac
      841 atagcgttgc cttggtaggt ccagcggcgg aggaactctt tgatccggtt cctgaacagg
      901 atctatttga ggcgctaaat gaaaccttaa cgctatggaa ctcgccgccc gactgggctg
      961 gcgatgagcg aaatgtagtg cttacgttgt cccgcatttg gtacagcgca gtaaccggca
     1021 aaatcgcgcc gaaggatgtc gctgccgact gggcaatgga gcgcctgccg gcccagtatc
     1081 agcccgtcat acttgaagct agacaggctt atcttggaca agaagaagat cgcttggcct
     1141 cgcgcgcaga tcagttggaa gaatttgtcc attacgtaaa aggcgagatc accaaggtag
     1201 tcggcaaata actgtcagac caagtttact catatatact ttagattgat ttaaaacttc
     1261 atttttaatt taaaaggatc taggtgaaga tcctttttga taatctcatg accaaaatcc
     1321 cttaacgtga gttttcgttc cactgagcgt cagaccccgt agaaaagatc aaaggatctt
     1381 cttgagatcc tttttttctg cgcgtaatct gctgcttgca aacaaaaaaa ccaccgctac
     1441 cagcggtggt ttgtttgccg gatcaagagc taccaactct ttttccgaag gtaactggct
     1501 tcagcagagc gcagatacca aatactgtcc ttctagtgta gccgtagtta ggccaccact
     1561 tcaagaactc tgtagcaccg cctacatacc tcgctctgct aatcctgtta ccagtggctg
     1621 ctgccagtgg cgataagtcg tgtcttaccg ggttggactc aagacgatag ttaccggata
     1681 aggcgcagcg gtcgggctga acggggggtt cgtgcacaca gcccagcttg gagcgaacga
     1741 cctacaccga actgagatac ctacagcgtg agctatgaga aagcgccacg cttcccgaag
     1801 ggagaaaggc ggacaggtat ccggtaagcg gcagggtcgg aacaggagag cgcacgaggg
     1861 agcttccagg gggaaacgcc tggtatcttt atagtcctgt cgggtttcgc cacctctgac
     1921 ttgagcgtcg atttttgtga tgctcgtcag gggggcggag cctatggaaa aacgccagca
     1981 acgcggcctt tttacggttc ctggcctttt gctggccttt tgctcacatg ttctttcctg
     2041 cgttatcccc tgattctgtg gataaccgta ttaccgcctt tgagtgagct gataccgctc
     2101 gccgcagccg aacgaccgag cgcagcgagt cagtgagcga ggaagcggaa gagcgcccaa
     2161 tacgcaaacc gcctctcccc gcgcgttggc cgattcatta atcactctgt ggtctcaagg
     2221 tcgcaactta aaagaattat ccatgcttga aaggcatgaa aattggatgg ttcatcatgg
     2281 acgtgtatac aaagatgata tagaaaaaga acaccgcttc aagacattca aggaaaacgt
     2341 tgagttcatc gaatctttca acaagaacgg aactcaacgt tataagctag ccgtcaataa
     2401 atatgctgat ctgaccactg aggaattcac aacatcattt atggggctcg acacttcatt
     2461 actatcccag caagaatcaa cagctacaac aacgtccttt aaatatgata gtgtgactga
     2521 agtgccgtct aacttggact ggagagagtc tggggctgtc actcaagtga aacatcaagg
     2581 tcgatgtgga tgttgctggg cgttttctgc ggccgcggct atagaaggag catatcaaat
     2641 tgcaaacaac gaactaatct ctctttcaga gcaacaacta ttggattgct ctacgcagaa
     2701 caaaggctgc gagggcggac taatgactgt cgcttacgac ttcttacttc agaacaatgg
     2761 cgggggcatt accacagaga ctaactatga atacctaggt gaacagtaca catgcagaag
     2821 ccgagagaaa acagcagcag tgcaaataag tagttataaa gtcgtgcctg aaggtgaaac
     2881 atcactatta caagccgtaa ctaaacagcc tatttctgtt ggtattgcgg ctaacgatga
     2941 gtttcatatg tacggaagtg gaatatatga tggaagttgt aattctagac tgaatcatgc
     3001 agtgacagtt ataggttatg ggacaagtga agaagatggt acaaaatatt ggttgttgaa
     3061 gaattcatgg ggaacaagtt ggggcgagaa tgggtttatg aaaattataa gagattctgg
     3121 ggatccttca ggtctttgtg atatcgcaaa gatgtcatct tatccaaaca tagcatgagc
     3181 tttgagacca cgaagtggct cttcagtg
//
