# Supplementary material for: Bioengineering secreted proteases converts divergent Rcr3 orthologs and paralogs into extracellular immune co-receptors
Source: bioRxiv preprint, doi:10.1101/2024.02.14.580413, version 2 (2024-05-23)
Supplement: Dataset S2 [file 580413_file07.zip › S2_Dataset/pJK100-029.gb]

LOCUS       pJK100-029              7153 bp    DNA     circular UNA 29-JAN-2024
DEFINITION  pL2M-2x35S::NtPR1a-P0P1R2R3R4P5P6.
ACCESSION   urn.local...2cug-ecqffyb
VERSION     urn.local...2cug-ecqffyb
KEYWORDS    .
SOURCE      
  ORGANISM  .
FEATURES             Location/Qualifiers
     misc_feature    1..2785
                     /note="pVS1ori short"
                     /note="Derived using Geneious Prime 2023.1.2 'Annotate
                     from Database' based on nucleotide similarity"
                     /label="pVS1ori short"
     CDS             193..822
                     /note="StaA; similar to IncC2"
                     /codon_start=1
                     /transl_table=11
                     /product="pVS1 partitioning protein"
                     /protein_id="AAD19678.1"
                     /db_xref="GI:4378781"
                     /note="Derived using Geneious Prime 2023.1.2 'Annotate
                     from Database' based on protein similarity"
                     /label="pVS1 partitioning protein CDS"
     CDS             843..1058
                     /note="ORF3; not required for stable maintenance"
                     /codon_start=1
                     /transl_table=11
                     /product="hypothetical protein"
                     /protein_id="AAD19679.1"
                     /db_xref="GI:4378782"
                     /note="Derived using Geneious Prime 2023.1.2 'Annotate
                     from Database' based on protein similarity"
                     /label="hypothetical protein CDS"
     misc_feature    1089..1101
                     /name="KorB box"
                     /note="KorB box"
                     /note="Derived using Geneious Prime 2023.1.2 'Annotate
                     from Database' based on nucleotide similarity"
                     /label="KorB box"
     CDS             1217..2323
                     /note="RepA"
                     /transl_table=11
                     /product="pVS1 replication protein"
                     /protein_id="AAD19680.1"
                     /db_xref="GI:4378783"
                     /note="Derived using Geneious Prime 2023.1.2 'Annotate
                     from Database' based on protein similarity"
                     /label="pVS1 replication protein CDS"
     rep_origin      2389..2583
                     /note="pVS1 origin of replication"
                     /note="Derived using Geneious Prime 2023.1.2 'Annotate
                     from Database' based on nucleotide similarity"
                     /label="pVS1 origin of replication rep origin"
     misc_feature    2389..2396
                     /note="DnaA box"
                     /note="Derived using Geneious Prime 2023.1.2 'Annotate
                     from Database' based on nucleotide similarity"
                     /label="DnaA box"
     repeat_region   2400..2483
                     /note="21 bp repeats"
                     /rpt_type="direct"
                     /note="Derived using Geneious Prime 2023.1.2 'Annotate
                     from Database' based on nucleotide similarity"
                     /label="21 bp repeats repeat region"
     misc_feature    2484..2575
                     /note="AT-rich region"
                     /note="Derived using Geneious Prime 2023.1.2 'Annotate
                     from Database' based on nucleotide similarity"
                     /label="AT-rich region"
     misc_feature    2576..2583
                     /note="DnaA box"
                     /note="Derived using Geneious Prime 2023.1.2 'Annotate
                     from Database' based on nucleotide similarity"
                     /label="DnaA box"
     promoter        2791..2895
                     /gene="bla"
                     /note="AmpR promoter"
                     /note="Derived using Geneious Prime 2023.1.2 'Annotate
                     from Database' based on nucleotide similarity"
                     /label="bla promoter"
     CDS             2896..3690
                     /gene="aphA"
                     /function="kanamycin resistance"
                     /codon_start=1
                     /transl_table=11
                     /product="aminoglycoside 3'-phosphotransferase"
                     /protein_id="ADZ30886.1"
                     /db_xref="GI:325559604"
                     /note="Derived using Geneious Prime 2023.1.2 'Annotate
                     from Database' based on protein similarity"
                     /label="aphA CDS"
     terminator      3691..3838
                     /Note="Beta-lactamase TEM terminator"
                     /note="Derived using Geneious Prime 2023.1.2 'Annotate
                     from Database' based on nucleotide similarity"
                     /label="bla terminator"
     terminator      complement(3840..3878)
                     /name="Tndr"
                     /note="rho independent terminator"
                     /note="Derived using Geneious Prime 2023.1.2 'Annotate
                     from Database' based on nucleotide similarity"
                     /label="Tndr"
     rep_origin      3881..4449
                     /direction="RIGHT"
                     /note="high-copy-number ColE1/pMB1/pBR322/pUC origin of 
                     replication; ori"
                     /note="Derived using Geneious Prime 2023.1.2 'Annotate
                     from Database' based on nucleotide similarity"
                     /label="ori rep origin"
     misc_RNA        3897..4449
                     /name="RNA-II"
                     /note="Derived using Geneious Prime 2023.1.2 'Annotate
                     from Database' based on nucleotide similarity"
                     /label="RNA-II"
     terminator      complement(3898..3931)
                     /name="Tndr"
                     /note="rho independent terminator"
                     /note="Derived using Geneious Prime 2023.1.2 'Annotate
                     from Database' based on nucleotide similarity"
                     /label="Tndr"
     misc_RNA        complement(3900..4007)
                     /name="RNA-I"
                     /note="Derived using Geneious Prime 2023.1.2 'Annotate
                     from Database' based on nucleotide similarity"
                     /label="RNA-I"
     misc_feature    4516..4662
                     /note="LB; left border. Identical to sequence near
                     agrocinopine synthase on Agrobacterium tumefaciens strain
                     1D1460 plasmid pTi1D1460 (CP032929 nucleotides 161,573 -
                     161,719). "
                     /note="Derived using Geneious Prime 2023.1.2 'Annotate
                     from Database' based on nucleotide similarity"
                     /label="LB; left border"
     misc_feature    4585..4609
                     /note="T-DNA left border sequence (Thole et al., (2007)
                     Plant Physiol 145:1211-1219)"
                     /note="Derived using Geneious Prime 2023.1.2 'Annotate
                     from Database' based on nucleotide similarity"
                     /label="misc"
     promoter        4700..5443
                     /note="Double CaMV 35S"
                     /note="Derived using Geneious Prime 2023.1.2 'Annotate
                     from Database' based on nucleotide similarity"
                     /label="2x35S pro (Plant Parts Kit)"
     misc_feature    5476..5530
                     /note="TMV Omega; translational enhancer from the tobacco
                     mosaic virus 5'-leader sequence (Gallie et al., 1988)"
                     /note="Derived using Geneious Prime 2023.1.2 'Annotate
                     from Database' based on nucleotide similarity"
                     /label="TMV Omega (Plant parts kit)"
     sig_peptide     5538..5627
                     /peptide="MGFVLFSQLPSFLLVSTLLLFLVISHSCRA"
                     /note="Derived using Geneious Prime 2023.1.2 'Annotate
                     from Database' based on protein similarity"
                     /label="signal peptide"
     CDS             5538..5627
                     /codon_start=1
                     /transl_table=1
                     /note="Nicotiana tabacum PR1a signal peptide (AA 1 to 30)"
                     /note="Derived using Geneious Prime 2023.1.2 'Annotate
                     from Database' based on protein similarity"
                     /label="NtPR1a SP CDS"
     CDS             join(5628,5818..5822)
                     /label="linker CDS"
     intron          5629..5817
                     /Note="Portable intron (PIV2 aka IV2)"
                     /note="Derived using Geneious Prime 2023.1.2 'Annotate
                     from Database' based on nucleotide similarity"
                     /label="PIV2"
     CDS             <5823..>6125
                     /gene="pip1"
                     /product="phytophthora-inhibited protease 1"
                     /protein_id="ABG23376.1"
                     /db_xref="GI:108937128"
                     /note="Derived using Geneious Prime 2020.1.1 'Annotate
                     from Database' based on nucleotide similarity"
                     /label="Pip1 pro-domain fragment CDS"
     CDS             <6126..>6206
                     /gene="pip1"
                     /product="phytophthora-inhibited protease 1"
                     /protein_id="ABG23376.1"
                     /db_xref="GI:108937128"
                     /note="Derived using Geneious Prime 2020.1.1 'Annotate
                     from Database' based on nucleotide similarity"
                     /label="Pip1 fragment 1 CDS"
     CDS             <6207..>6311
                     /gene="Rcr3"
                     /note="required for Cf-2-dependent disease resistance"
                     /product="cysteine protease"
                     /protein_id="AAM19207.1"
                     /db_xref="GI:20334373"
                     /note="Derived using Geneious Prime 2020.1.1 'Annotate
                     from Database' based on nucleotide similarity"
                     /label="Rcr3pim fragment 2 CDS"
     CDS             <6312..>6380
                     /gene="Rcr3"
                     /note="required for Cf-2-dependent disease resistance"
                     /product="cysteine protease"
                     /protein_id="AAM19207.1"
                     /db_xref="GI:20334373"
                     /note="Derived using Geneious Prime 2020.1.1 'Annotate
                     from Database' based on nucleotide similarity"
                     /label="Rcr3pim fragment 3 CDS"
     CDS             <6381..>6503
                     /gene="Rcr3"
                     /note="required for Cf-2-dependent disease resistance"
                     /product="cysteine protease"
                     /protein_id="AAM19207.1"
                     /db_xref="GI:20334373"
                     /note="Derived using Geneious Prime 2020.1.1 'Annotate
                     from Database' based on nucleotide similarity"
                     /label="Rcr3pim fragment 4 CDS"
     CDS             <6504..>6644
                     /gene="pip1"
                     /product="phytophthora-inhibited protease 1"
                     /protein_id="ABG23376.1"
                     /db_xref="GI:108937128"
                     /note="Derived using Geneious Prime 2020.1.1 'Annotate
                     from Database' based on nucleotide similarity"
                     /label="Pip1 fragment 5 CDS"
     CDS             <6645..6770
                     /gene="pip1"
                     /product="phytophthora-inhibited protease 1"
                     /protein_id="ABG23376.1"
                     /db_xref="GI:108937128"
                     /note="Derived using Geneious Prime 2020.1.1 'Annotate
                     from Database' based on nucleotide similarity"
                     /label="Pip1 fragment 6 CDS"
     terminator      6775..6978
                     /note="CaMV poly(A) signal; cauliflower mosaic virus
                     polyadenylation signal"
                     /note="Plant parts kit"
                     /note="Derived using Geneious Prime 2023.1.2 'Annotate
                     from Database' based on nucleotide similarity"
                     /label="35S terminator"
     misc_feature    complement(7024..7149)
                     /note="RB; Right border. Identical to sequence near
                     D-nopaline dehydrogenase on Agrobacterium tumefaciens
                     strain 1D1460 plasmid pTi1D1460. Partial RB overdrive
                     sequence (CP032929 nucleotides 186,435 - 186,560)."
                     /label="RB partial overdrive sequence"
     misc_feature    7042..7066
                     /note="T-DNA right border sequence (Thole et al., (2007)
                     Plant Physiol 145:1211-1219)"
                     /note="Derived using Geneious Prime 2023.1.2 'Annotate
                     from Database' based on nucleotide similarity"
                     /label="misc"
ORIGIN      
        1 cgtgcggctg catgaaatcc tggccggttt gtctgatgcc aagctggcgg cctggccggc
       61 cagcttggcc gctgaagaaa ccgagcgccg ccgtctaaaa aggtgatgtg tatttgagta
      121 aaacagcttg cgtcatgcgg tcgctgcgta tatgatgcga tgagtaaata aacaaatacg
      181 caaggggaac gcatgaaggt tatcgctgta cttaaccaga aaggcgggtc aggcaagacg
      241 accatcgcaa cccatctagc ccgcgccctg caactcgccg gggccgatgt tctgttagtc
      301 gattccgatc cccagggcag tgcccgcgat tgggcggccg tgcgggaaga tcaaccgcta
      361 accgttgtcg gcatcgaccg cccgacgatt gaccgcgacg tgaaggccat cggccggcgc
      421 gacttcgtag tgatcgacgg agcgccccag gcggcggact tggctgtgtc cgcgatcaag
      481 gcagccgact tcgtgctgat tccggtgcag ccaagccctt acgacatatg ggccaccgcc
      541 gacctggtgg agctggttaa gcagcgcatt gaggtcacgg atggaaggct acaagcggcc
      601 tttgtcgtgt cgcgggcgat caaaggcacg cgcatcggcg gtgaggttgc cgaggcgctg
      661 gccgggtacg agctgcccat tcttgagtcc cgtatcacgc agcgcgtgag ctacccaggc
      721 actgccgccg ccggcacaac cgttcttgaa tcagaacccg agggcgacgc tgcccgcgag
      781 gtccaggcgc tggccgctga aattaaatca aaactcattt gagttaatga ggtaaagaga
      841 aaatgagcaa aagcacaaac acgctaagtg ccggccgtcc gagcgcacgc agcagcaagg
      901 ctgcaacgtt ggccagcctg gcagacacgc cagccatgaa gcgggtcaac tttcagttgc
      961 cggcggagga tcacaccaag ctgaagatgt acgcggtacg ccaaggcaag accattaccg
     1021 agctgctatc tgaatacatc gcgcagctac cagagtaaat gagcaaatga ataaatgagt
     1081 agatgaattt tagcggctaa aggaggcggc atggaaaatc aagaacaacc aggcaccgac
     1141 gccgtggaat gccccatgtg tggaggaacg ggcggttggc caggcgtaag cggctgggtt
     1201 gtctgccggc cctgcaatgg cactggaacc cccaagcccg aggaatcggc gtgacggtcg
     1261 caaaccatcc ggcccggtac aaatcggcgc ggcgctgggt gatgacctgg tggagaagtt
     1321 gaaggccgcg caggccgccc agcggcaacg catcgaggca gaagcacgcc ccggtgaatc
     1381 gtggcaagcg gccgctgatc gaatccgcaa agaatcccgg caaccgccgg cagccggtgc
     1441 gccgtcgatt aggaagccgc ccaagggcga cgagcaacca gattttttcg ttccgatgct
     1501 ctatgacgtg ggcacccgcg atagtcgcag catcatggac gtggccgttt tccgtctgtc
     1561 gaagcgtgac cgacgagctg gcgaggtgat ccgctacgag cttccagacg ggcacgtaga
     1621 ggtttccgca gggccggccg gcatggccag tgtgtgggat tacgacctgg tactgatggc
     1681 ggtttcccat ctaaccgaat ccatgaaccg ataccgggaa gggaagggag acaagcccgg
     1741 ccgcgtgttc cgtccacacg ttgcggacgt actcaagttc tgccggcgag ccgatggcgg
     1801 aaagcagaaa gacgacctgg tagaaacctg cattcggtta aacaccacgc acgttgccat
     1861 gcagcgtacg aagaaggcca agaacggccg cctggtgacg gtatccgagg gtgaagcctt
     1921 gattagccgc tacaagatcg taaagagcga aaccgggcgg ccggagtaca tcgagatcga
     1981 gctagctgat tggatgtacc gcgagatcac agaaggcaag aacccggacg tgctgacggt
     2041 tcaccccgat tactttttga tcgatcccgg catcggccgt tttctctacc gcctggcacg
     2101 ccgcgccgca ggcaaggcag aagccagatg gttgttcaag acgatctacg aacgcagtgg
     2161 cagcgccgga gagttcaaga agttctgttt caccgtgcgc aagctgatcg ggtcaaatga
     2221 cctgccggag tacgatttga aggaggaggc ggggcaggct ggcccgatcc tagtcatgcg
     2281 ctaccgcaac ctgatcgagg gcgaagcatc cgccggttcc taatgtacgg agcagatgct
     2341 agggcaaatt gccctagcag gggaaaaagg tcgaaaaagc ttctttcctg tggatagcac
     2401 gtacattggg aacccaaagc cgtacattgg gaaccggaac ccgtacattg ggaacccaaa
     2461 gccgtacatt gggaaccggt cacacatgta agtgactgat ataaaagaga aaaaaggcga
     2521 tttttccgcc taaaactctt taaaacttat taaaactctt aaaacccgcc tggcctgtgc
     2581 ataactgtct ggccagcgca cagccgaaca gctgcaaaaa gcgcctaccc ttcggtcgct
     2641 gcgctcccta cgccccgccg cttcgcgtcg gcctatcgcg gccgctggcc gctcaaaaat
     2701 ggctggccta cggccaggca atctaccagg gcgcggacaa gccgcgccgt cgccactcga
     2761 ccgccggcgc ccacatcaag gctccgagtg cgcggaaccc ctatttgttt atttttctaa
     2821 atacattcaa atatgtatcc gctcatgaga caataaccct gataaatgct tcaataatat
     2881 tgaaaaagga agagtatggc taaaatgaga atatcaccgg aattgaaaaa actgatcgaa
     2941 aaataccgct gcgtaaaaga tacggaagga atgtctcctg ctaaggtata taagctggtg
     3001 ggagaaaatg aaaacctata tttaaaaatg acggacagcc ggtataaagg gaccacctat
     3061 gatgtggaac gggaaaagga catgatgcta tggctggaag gaaagctgcc tgttccaaag
     3121 gtcctgcact ttgaacggca tgatggctgg agcaatctgc tcatgagtga ggccgatggc
     3181 gtcctttgct cggaagagta tgaagatgaa caaagccctg aaaagattat cgagctgtat
     3241 gcggagtgca tcaggctctt tcactccatc gacatatcgg attgtcccta tacgaatagc
     3301 ttagacagcc gcttagccga attggattac ttactgaata acgatctggc cgatgtggat
     3361 tgcgaaaact gggaagagga cactccattt aaagatccgc gcgagctgta tgatttttta
     3421 aagacggaaa agcccgaaga ggaacttgtc ttttcccacg gcgacctggg agacagcaac
     3481 atctttgtga aagatggcaa agtaagtggc tttattgatc ttgggagaag cggcagggcg
     3541 gacaagtggt atgacattgc cttctgcgtc cggtcgctca gggaggatat cggggaagaa
     3601 cagtatgtcg agctattttt tgacttactg gggatcaagc ctgattggga gaaaataaaa
     3661 tattatattt tactggatga attgttttag ctgtcagacc aagtttactc atatatactt
     3721 tagattgatt taaaacttca tttttaattt aaaaggatct aggtgaagat cctttttgat
     3781 aatctcatga ccaaaatccc ttaacgtgag ttttcgttcc actgagcgtc agaccccgta
     3841 gaaaagatca aaggatcttc ttgagatcct ttttttctgc gcgtaatctg ctgcttgcaa
     3901 acaaaaaaac caccgctacc agcggtggtt tgtttgccgg atcaagagct accaactctt
     3961 tttccgaagg taactggctt cagcagagcg cagataccaa atactgttct tctagtgtag
     4021 ccgtagttag gccaccactt caagaactct gtagcaccgc ctacatacct cgctctgcta
     4081 atcctgttac cagtggctgc tgccagtggc gataagtcgt gtcttaccgg gttggactca
     4141 agacgatagt taccggataa ggcgcagcgg tcgggctgaa cggggggttc gtgcacacag
     4201 cccagcttgg agcgaacgac ctacaccgaa ctgagatacc tacagcgtga gctatgagaa
     4261 agcgccacgc ttcccgaagg gagaaaggcg gacaggtatc cggtaagcgg cagggtcgga
     4321 acaggagagc gcacgaggga gcttccaggg ggaaacgcct ggtatcttta tagtcctgtc
     4381 gggtttcgcc acctctgact tgagcgtcga tttttgtgat gctcgtcagg ggggcggagc
     4441 ctatggaaaa acgccagcaa cgcggccttt ttacggttcc tgctcggatc tgttggaccg
     4501 gacagtagtc atggttgatg ggctgcctgt atcgagtggt gattttgtgc cgagctgccg
     4561 gtcggggagc tgttggctgg ctggtggcag gatatattgt ggtgtaaaca aattgacgct
     4621 tagacaactt aataacacat tgcggacgtt tttaatgtac tggggttgaa cactctgtgc
     4681 cgaattcgga tccggaggtc aacatggtgg agcacgacac tctggtctac tccaaaaatg
     4741 tcaaagatac agtctcagaa gatcaaaggg ctattgagac ttttcaacaa aggataattt
     4801 cgggaaacct cctcggattc cattgcccag ctatctgtca cttcatcgaa aggacagtag
     4861 aaaaggaagg tggctcctac aaatgccatc attgcgataa aggaaaggct atcattcaag
     4921 atctctctgc cgacagtggt cccaaagatg gacccccacc cacgaggagc atcgtggaaa
     4981 aagaagaggt tccaaccacg tctacaaagc aagtggattg atgtgataac atggtggagc
     5041 acgacactct ggtctactcc aaaaatgtca aagatacagt ctcagaagat caaagggcta
     5101 ttgagacttt tcaacaaagg ataatttcgg gaaacctcct cggattccat tgcccagcta
     5161 tctgtcactt catcgaaagg acagtagaaa aggaaggtgg ctcctacaaa tgccatcatt
     5221 gcgataaagg aaaggctatc attcaagatc tctctgccga cagtggtccc aaagatggac
     5281 ccccacccac gaggagcatc gtggaaaaag aagaggttcc aaccacgtct acaaagcaag
     5341 tggattgatg tgacatctcc actgacgtaa gggatgacgc acaatcccac tatccttcgc
     5401 aagacccttc ctctatataa ggaagttcat ttcatttgga gaggacacgc tcgagtataa
     5461 gagctcattt ttacaacaat taccaacaac aacaaacaac aaacaacatt acaattacat
     5521 ttacaattat cgatacaatg ggatttgttc tcttttcaca attgccttca tttcttcttg
     5581 tctctacact tctcttattc ctagtaatat cccactcttg ccgtgcaggt aagtttctgc
     5641 ttctaccttt gatatatata taataattat cattaattag tagtaatata atatttcaaa
     5701 tatttttttc aaaataaaag aatgtagtat atagcaattg cttttctgta gtttataagt
     5761 gtgtatattt taatttataa cttttctaat atatgaccaa aatttgttga tgtgcaggag
     5821 gtcgcaactt aaaagaatta tccatgcttg aaaggcatga aaattggatg gttcatcatg
     5881 gacgtgtata caaagatgat atagaaaaag aacaccgctt caagacattc aaggaaaacg
     5941 ttgagttcat cgaatctttc aacaagaacg gaactcaacg ttataagcta gccgtcaata
     6001 aatatgctga tctgaccact gaggaattca caacatcatt tatggggctc gacacttcat
     6061 tactatccca gcaagaatca acagctacaa caacgtcctt taaatatgat agtgtgactg
     6121 aagtgccgaa tagcatggac tggagaaaga gagggagtgt cacaggagtc aaggatcaag
     6181 gtgtatgtgg atgttgttgg gcattttctg cagttggatc actagaagga gcctacaaaa
     6241 ttgcaacagg caacttgatg gaattctctg aacaggaact tctcgattgc accaccaaca
     6301 attatggctg caacggaggt ttaatgacga atgcattcga ttttatcata gaaaatggtg
     6361 gaatttcaag ggaatcagac tatgaatacc taggtgaaca gtacacatgc agaagccgag
     6421 agaaaacagc agcagtgcaa ataagtagtt ataaagtcgt gcctgaaggt gaaacatcac
     6481 tattacaagc cgtaactaaa cagcctattt ctgttggtat tgcggctaac gatgagtttc
     6541 atatgtacgg aagtggaata tatgatggaa gttgtaattc tagactgaat catgcagtga
     6601 cagttatagg ttatgggaca agtgaagaag atggtacaaa atattggata gtgaagaatt
     6661 catgggggag tgattggggt gaggaaggat atatgagaat tgctagagat gttggagttg
     6721 atggtggcca ttgtggcatt gcaaaggttg cgtcgttccc tactgcttga gcttctctag
     6781 ctagagtcga tcgacaagct cgagtttctc cataataatg tgtgagtagt tcccagataa
     6841 gggaattagg gttcctatag ggtttcgctc atgtgttgag catataagaa acccttagta
     6901 tgtatttgta tttgtaaaat acttctatca ataaaatttc taattcctaa aaccaaaatc
     6961 cagtactaaa atccagatcg ctgcaagagg atgcacatgt gaccgaggga cacgaagtga
     7021 tccgtttaaa ctatcagtgt ttgacaggat atattggcgg gtaaacctaa gagaaaagag
     7081 cgtttattag aataatcgga tatttaaaag ggcgtgaaaa ggtttatccg ttcgtccatt
     7141 tgtatgtgcc agc
//
