# Supplementary material for: Bioengineering secreted proteases converts divergent Rcr3 orthologs and paralogs into extracellular immune co-receptors
Source: bioRxiv preprint, doi:10.1101/2024.02.14.580413, version 2 (2024-05-23)
Supplement: Dataset S2 [file 580413_file07.zip › S2_Dataset/pJK106.gb]

LOCUS       pJK106                  3062 bp    DNA     circular     29-JAN-2024
DEFINITION  pL-1M-Rcr3#4 [CTAT-CAGC].
ACCESSION   urn.local...2cwd-ecqffyn
KEYWORDS    .
SOURCE      
  ORGANISM  .
COMMENT     This file is created by Vector NTI http://www.informaxinc.com/.
FEATURES             Location/Qualifiers
     misc_feature    complement(1..213)
                     /note="lacI"
                     /note="Derived using Geneious Prime 2023.2.1 'Annotate
                     from Database' based on nucleotide similarity"
     protein_bind    complement(20..36)
                     /bound_moiety="lac repressor encoded by lacI"
                     /note="lac operator"
                     /note="The lac repressor binds to the lac operator to 
                     inhibit transcription in E. coli. This inhibition can be
                     relieved by adding lactose or
                     isopropyl-beta-D-thiogalactopyranoside (IPTG)."
                     /note="Derived using Geneious Prime 2020.1.1 'Annotate
                     from Database' based on nucleotide similarity"
     promoter        complement(44..74)
                     /note="lac promoter"
                     /note="promoter for the E. coli lac operon"
                     /note="Derived using Geneious Prime 2020.1.1 'Annotate
                     from Database' based on nucleotide similarity"
     protein_bind    complement(89..110)
                     /bound_moiety="E. coli catabolite activator protein"
                     /note="CAP binding site"
                     /note="CAP binding activates transcription in the presence
                      of cAMP."
                     /note="Derived using Geneious Prime 2020.1.1 'Annotate
                     from Database' based on nucleotide similarity"
     regulatory      complement(209..587)
                     /regulatory_class="other"
                     /note="ColE1 ori"
                     /note="Derived using Geneious Prime 2020.1.1 'Annotate
                     from Database' based on nucleotide similarity"
     misc_feature    complement(215..278)
                     /name="L-strand Y effector site"
                     /note="L-strand Y effector site"
                     /note="Derived using Geneious Prime 2020.1.1 'Annotate
                     from Database' based on nucleotide similarity"
     misc_RNA        complement(398..950)
                     /name="RNA-II"
                     /note="Derived using Geneious Prime 2020.1.1 'Annotate
                     from Database' based on nucleotide similarity"
     rep_origin      complement(398..966)
                     /direction="RIGHT"
                     /note="high-copy-number ColE1/pMB1/pBR322/pUC origin of 
                     replication; ori"
                     /note="Derived using Geneious Prime 2020.1.1 'Annotate
                     from Database' based on nucleotide similarity"
                     /label="ori rep origin"
     misc_RNA        840..947
                     /name="RNA-I"
                     /note="Derived using Geneious Prime 2020.1.1 'Annotate
                     from Database' based on nucleotide similarity"
     terminator      916..949
                     /name="Tndr"
                     /note="rho independent terminator"
                     /note="Derived using Geneious Prime 2020.1.1 'Annotate
                     from Database' based on nucleotide similarity"
                     /label="Tndr"
     terminator      969..1007
                     /name="Tndr"
                     /note="rho independent terminator"
                     /note="Derived using Geneious Prime 2020.1.1 'Annotate
                     from Database' based on nucleotide similarity"
                     /label="Tndr"
     terminator      complement(1009..1156)
                     /Note="Beta-lactamase TEM terminator"
                     /note="Derived using Geneious Prime 2023.2.1 'Annotate
                     from Database' based on nucleotide similarity"
                     /label="bla terminator"
     CDS             complement(1157..2017)
                     /gene="bla"
                     /function="ampicillin resistance"
                     /codon_start=1
                     /transl_table=11
                     /product="beta-lactamase"
                     /protein_id="AHK23082.1"
                     /db_xref="GI:588295035"
                     /note="Derived using Geneious Prime 2020.1.1 'Annotate
                     from Database' based on protein similarity"
     promoter        complement(2018..2122)
                     /gene="bla"
                     /note="AmpR promoter"
                     /note="Derived using Geneious Prime 2020.1.1 'Annotate
                     from Database' based on nucleotide similarity"
     rep_origin      complement(2148..2603)
                     /direction="LEFT"
                     /note="<html><body>f1 bacteriophage origin of replication;
                     arrow indicates direction of (+) strand
                     synthesis</body></html>"
                     /note="Derived using Geneious Prime 2020.1.1 'Annotate
                     from Database' based on nucleotide similarity"
                     /label="f1 ori"
     promoter        2771..2789
                     /note="<html><body>promoter for bacteriophage T7 RNA
                     polymerase</body></html>"
                     /note="Derived using Geneious Prime 2020.1.1 'Annotate
                     from Database' based on nucleotide similarity"
                     /label="T7 promoter"
     CDS             <2841..>2963
                     /gene="Rcr3"
                     /note="required for Cf-2-dependent disease resistance"
                     /product="cysteine protease"
                     /protein_id="AAM19207.1"
                     /db_xref="GI:20334373"
                     /note="Derived using Geneious Prime 2020.1.1 'Annotate
                     from Database' based on nucleotide similarity"
                     /label="Rcr3pim fragment 4 CDS"
     promoter        complement(3018..3037)
                     /note="T3_promoter"
                     /note="Derived using Geneious Prime 2020.1.1 'Annotate
                     from Database' based on nucleotide similarity"
ORIGIN      
        1 agctgtttcc tgtgtgaaat tgttatccgc tcacaattcc acacaacata cgagccggaa
       61 gcataaagtg taaagcctgg ggtgcctaat gagtgagcta actcacatta attgcgttgc
      121 gctcactgcc cgctttccag tcgggaaacc tgtcgtgcca gctgcattaa tgaatcggcc
      181 aacgcgcggg gagaggcggt ttgcgtattg ggcgctcttc cgcttcctcg ctcactgact
      241 cgctgcgctc ggtcgttcgg ctgcggcgag cggtatcagc tcactcaaag gcggtaatac
      301 ggttatccac agaatcaggg gataacgcag gaaagaacat gtgagcaaaa ggccagcaaa
      361 aggccaggaa ccgtaaaaag gccgcgttgc tggcgttttt ccataggctc cgcccccctg
      421 acgagcatca caaaaatcga cgctcaagtc agaggtggcg aaacccgaca ggactataaa
      481 gataccaggc gtttccccct ggaagctccc tcgtgcgctc tcctgttccg accctgccgc
      541 ttaccggata cctgtccgcc tttctccctt cgggaagcgt ggcgctttct catagctcac
      601 gctgtaggta tctcagttcg gtgtaggtcg ttcgctccaa gctgggctgt gtgcacgaac
      661 cccccgttca gcccgaccgc tgcgccttat ccggtaacta tcgtcttgag tccaacccgg
      721 taagacacga cttatcgcca ctggcagcag ccactggtaa caggattagc agagcgaggt
      781 atgtaggcgg tgctacagag ttcttgaagt ggtggcctaa ctacggctac actagaagga
      841 cagtatttgg tatctgcgct ctgctgaagc cagttacctt cggaaaaaga gttggtagct
      901 cttgatccgg caaacaaacc accgctggta gcggtggttt ttttgtttgc aagcagcaga
      961 ttacgcgcag aaaaaaagga tctcaagaag atcctttgat cttttctacg gggtctgacg
     1021 ctcagtggaa cgaaaactca cgttaaggga ttttggtcat gagattatca aaaaggatct
     1081 tcacctagat ccttttaaat taaaaatgaa gttttaaatc aatctaaagt atatatgagt
     1141 aaacttggtc tgacagttac caatgcttaa tcagtgaggc acctatctca gcgatctgtc
     1201 tatttcgttc atccatagtt gcctgactcc ccgtcgtgta gataactacg atacgggagg
     1261 gcttaccatc tggccccagt gctgcaatga taccgcgaga tccacgctca ccggctccag
     1321 atttatcagc aataaaccag ccagccggaa gggccgagcg cagaagtggt cctgcaactt
     1381 tatccgcctc catccagtct attaattgtt gccgggaagc tagagtaagt agttcgccag
     1441 ttaatagttt gcgcaacgtt gttgccattg ctacaggcat cgtggtgtca cgctcgtcgt
     1501 ttggtatggc ttcattcagc tccggttccc aacgatcaag gcgagttaca tgatccccca
     1561 tgttgtgcaa aaaagcggtt agctccttcg gtcctccgat cgttgtcaga agtaagttgg
     1621 ccgcagtgtt atcactcatg gttatggcag cactgcataa ttctcttact gtcatgccat
     1681 ccgtaagatg cttttctgtg actggtgagt actcaaccaa gtcattctga gaatagtgta
     1741 tgcggcgacc gagttgctct tgcccggcgt caatacggga taataccgcg ccacatagca
     1801 gaactttaaa agtgctcatc attggaaaac gttcttcggg gcgaaaactc tcaaggatct
     1861 taccgctgtt gagatccagt tcgatgtaac ccactcgtgc acccaactga tcttcagcat
     1921 cttttacttt caccagcgtt tctgggtgag caaaaacagg aaggcaaaat gccgcaaaaa
     1981 agggaataag ggcgacacgg aaatgttgaa tactcatact cttccttttt caatattatt
     2041 gaagcattta tcagggttat tgtctcatga gcggatacat atttgaatgt atttagaaaa
     2101 ataaacaaat aggggttccg cgcacatttc cccgaaaagt gccacctaaa ttgtaagcgt
     2161 taatattttg ttaaaattcg cgttaaattt ttgttaaatc agctcatttt ttaaccaata
     2221 ggccgaaatc ggcaaaatcc cttataaatc aaaagaatag accgagatag ggtnnnnnnn
     2281 nnnnnnnnnn nnnnnnnnnn nnnnnnnnnn aaagaacgtg gactccaacg tcaaaggnnn
     2341 nnnnnnnnnn nnnnnnnnnn nnnnnnnnnn nnnnnnnnnn nnnnnntnnn nnnnnnnnnn
     2401 nnnnnnnnnn nnnnnnnnnn nnnnnnnnnn nnnnnnnnnn nnnnnnnnnn nnnnnnnnnn
     2461 nnnnnnnnnn nnnnnnnngn nnnnnnnnnn nnnnnnnnnn nnnnnnnnnn nnnnnnnnnn
     2521 nnnnnnnnnn nnnnnnnnnn nnnnnnnnnn nnnnnnnnnn nnnnnnnnnn nnnnnnnnnn
     2581 nnnnnnnnnn nnnnnnnnnn nnncccattc gccattcagg ctgcgcaact gttgggaagg
     2641 gcgatcggtg cgggcctctt cgctattacg ccagctggcg aaagggggat gtgctgcaag
     2701 gcgattaagt tgggtaacgc cagggttttc ccagtcacga cgttgtaaaa cgacggccag
     2761 tgagcgcgcg taatacgact cactataggg cgaattgggt acggccgtca aggccaagct
     2821 tcccacttat tgaagacaac tatgaatacc taggtgaaca gtacacatgc agaagccgag
     2881 agaaaacagc agcagtgcaa ataagtagtt ataaagtcgt gcctgaaggt gaaacatcac
     2941 tattacaagc cgtaactaaa cagcttgtct tcaaacttag ggatatcacg tgaagcttgc
     3001 aagctccagc ttttgttccc tttagtgagg gttaattgcg cgcttggcgt aatcatggtc
     3061 at
//
