# Supplementary material for: Bioengineering secreted proteases converts divergent Rcr3 orthologs and paralogs into extracellular immune co-receptors
Source: bioRxiv preprint, doi:10.1101/2024.02.14.580413, version 2 (2024-05-23)
Supplement: Dataset S2 [file 580413_file07.zip › S2_Dataset/pJK116.gb]

LOCUS       pJK116                  3064 bp    DNA     circular     29-JAN-2024
DEFINITION  pL-1M-Pip1#6ΔSTOP [TTGG-GGTG].
ACCESSION   urn.local...2ctc-ecqffy5
KEYWORDS    .
SOURCE      
  ORGANISM  .
COMMENT     This file is created by Vector NTI http://www.informaxinc.com/.
FEATURES             Location/Qualifiers
     misc_feature    complement(1..213)
                     /note="lacI"
                     /note="Derived using Geneious Prime 2023.2.1 'Annotate
                     from Database' based on nucleotide similarity"
     protein_bind    complement(20..36)
                     /bound_moiety="lac repressor encoded by lacI"
                     /note="lac operator"
                     /note="The lac repressor binds to the lac operator to 
                     inhibit transcription in E. coli. This inhibition can be
                     relieved by adding lactose or
                     isopropyl-beta-D-thiogalactopyranoside (IPTG)."
                     /note="Derived using Geneious Prime 2020.1.1 'Annotate
                     from Database' based on nucleotide similarity"
     promoter        complement(44..74)
                     /note="lac promoter"
                     /note="promoter for the E. coli lac operon"
                     /note="Derived using Geneious Prime 2020.1.1 'Annotate
                     from Database' based on nucleotide similarity"
     protein_bind    complement(89..110)
                     /bound_moiety="E. coli catabolite activator protein"
                     /note="CAP binding site"
                     /note="CAP binding activates transcription in the presence
                      of cAMP."
                     /note="Derived using Geneious Prime 2020.1.1 'Annotate
                     from Database' based on nucleotide similarity"
     regulatory      complement(209..587)
                     /regulatory_class="other"
                     /note="ColE1 ori"
                     /note="Derived using Geneious Prime 2020.1.1 'Annotate
                     from Database' based on nucleotide similarity"
     misc_feature    complement(215..278)
                     /name="L-strand Y effector site"
                     /note="L-strand Y effector site"
                     /note="Derived using Geneious Prime 2020.1.1 'Annotate
                     from Database' based on nucleotide similarity"
     misc_RNA        complement(398..950)
                     /name="RNA-II"
                     /note="Derived using Geneious Prime 2020.1.1 'Annotate
                     from Database' based on nucleotide similarity"
     rep_origin      complement(398..966)
                     /direction="RIGHT"
                     /note="high-copy-number ColE1/pMB1/pBR322/pUC origin of 
                     replication; ori"
                     /note="Derived using Geneious Prime 2020.1.1 'Annotate
                     from Database' based on nucleotide similarity"
                     /label="ori rep origin"
     misc_RNA        840..947
                     /name="RNA-I"
                     /note="Derived using Geneious Prime 2020.1.1 'Annotate
                     from Database' based on nucleotide similarity"
     terminator      916..949
                     /name="Tndr"
                     /note="rho independent terminator"
                     /note="Derived using Geneious Prime 2020.1.1 'Annotate
                     from Database' based on nucleotide similarity"
                     /label="Tndr"
     terminator      969..1007
                     /name="Tndr"
                     /note="rho independent terminator"
                     /note="Derived using Geneious Prime 2020.1.1 'Annotate
                     from Database' based on nucleotide similarity"
                     /label="Tndr"
     terminator      complement(1009..1156)
                     /Note="Beta-lactamase TEM terminator"
                     /note="Derived using Geneious Prime 2023.2.1 'Annotate
                     from Database' based on nucleotide similarity"
                     /label="bla terminator"
     CDS             complement(1157..2017)
                     /gene="bla"
                     /function="ampicillin resistance"
                     /codon_start=1
                     /transl_table=11
                     /product="beta-lactamase"
                     /protein_id="AHK23082.1"
                     /db_xref="GI:588295035"
                     /note="Derived using Geneious Prime 2020.1.1 'Annotate
                     from Database' based on protein similarity"
     promoter        complement(2018..2122)
                     /gene="bla"
                     /note="AmpR promoter"
                     /note="Derived using Geneious Prime 2020.1.1 'Annotate
                     from Database' based on nucleotide similarity"
     rep_origin      complement(2148..2603)
                     /direction="LEFT"
                     /note="<html><body>f1 bacteriophage origin of replication;
                     arrow indicates direction of (+) strand
                     synthesis</body></html>"
                     /note="Derived using Geneious Prime 2020.1.1 'Annotate
                     from Database' based on nucleotide similarity"
                     /label="f1 ori"
     promoter        2771..2789
                     /note="<html><body>promoter for bacteriophage T7 RNA
                     polymerase</body></html>"
                     /note="Derived using Geneious Prime 2020.1.1 'Annotate
                     from Database' based on nucleotide similarity"
                     /label="T7 promoter"
     CDS             <2841..>2963
                     /gene="pip1"
                     /product="phytophthora-inhibited protease 1"
                     /protein_id="ABG23376.1"
                     /db_xref="GI:108937128"
                     /note="Derived using Geneious Prime 2020.1.1 'Annotate
                     from Database' based on nucleotide similarity"
                     /label="Pip1 fragment 6 CDS"
     promoter        complement(3020..3039)
                     /note="T3_promoter"
                     /note="Derived using Geneious Prime 2020.1.1 'Annotate
                     from Database' based on nucleotide similarity"
ORIGIN      
        1 agctgtttcc tgtgtgaaat tgttatccgc tcacaattcc acacaacata cgagccggaa
       61 gcataaagtg taaagcctgg ggtgcctaat gagtgagcta actcacatta attgcgttgc
      121 gctcactgcc cgctttccag tcgggaaacc tgtcgtgcca gctgcattaa tgaatcggcc
      181 aacgcgcggg gagaggcggt ttgcgtattg ggcgctcttc cgcttcctcg ctcactgact
      241 cgctgcgctc ggtcgttcgg ctgcggcgag cggtatcagc tcactcaaag gcggtaatac
      301 ggttatccac agaatcaggg gataacgcag gaaagaacat gtgagcaaaa ggccagcaaa
      361 aggccaggaa ccgtaaaaag gccgcgttgc tggcgttttt ccataggctc cgcccccctg
      421 acgagcatca caaaaatcga cgctcaagtc agaggtggcg aaacccgaca ggactataaa
      481 gataccaggc gtttccccct ggaagctccc tcgtgcgctc tcctgttccg accctgccgc
      541 ttaccggata cctgtccgcc tttctccctt cgggaagcgt ggcgctttct catagctcac
      601 gctgtaggta tctcagttcg gtgtaggtcg ttcgctccaa gctgggctgt gtgcacgaac
      661 cccccgttca gcccgaccgc tgcgccttat ccggtaacta tcgtcttgag tccaacccgg
      721 taagacacga cttatcgcca ctggcagcag ccactggtaa caggattagc agagcgaggt
      781 atgtaggcgg tgctacagag ttcttgaagt ggtggcctaa ctacggctac actagaagga
      841 cagtatttgg tatctgcgct ctgctgaagc cagttacctt cggaaaaaga gttggtagct
      901 cttgatccgg caaacaaacc accgctggta gcggtggttt ttttgtttgc aagcagcaga
      961 ttacgcgcag aaaaaaagga tctcaagaag atcctttgat cttttctacg gggtctgacg
     1021 ctcagtggaa cgaaaactca cgttaaggga ttttggtcat gagattatca aaaaggatct
     1081 tcacctagat ccttttaaat taaaaatgaa gttttaaatc aatctaaagt atatatgagt
     1141 aaacttggtc tgacagttac caatgcttaa tcagtgaggc acctatctca gcgatctgtc
     1201 tatttcgttc atccatagtt gcctgactcc ccgtcgtgta gataactacg atacgggagg
     1261 gcttaccatc tggccccagt gctgcaatga taccgcgaga tccacgctca ccggctccag
     1321 atttatcagc aataaaccag ccagccggaa gggccgagcg cagaagtggt cctgcaactt
     1381 tatccgcctc catccagtct attaattgtt gccgggaagc tagagtaagt agttcgccag
     1441 ttaatagttt gcgcaacgtt gttgccattg ctacaggcat cgtggtgtca cgctcgtcgt
     1501 ttggtatggc ttcattcagc tccggttccc aacgatcaag gcgagttaca tgatccccca
     1561 tgttgtgcaa aaaagcggtt agctccttcg gtcctccgat cgttgtcaga agtaagttgg
     1621 ccgcagtgtt atcactcatg gttatggcag cactgcataa ttctcttact gtcatgccat
     1681 ccgtaagatg cttttctgtg actggtgagt actcaaccaa gtcattctga gaatagtgta
     1741 tgcggcgacc gagttgctct tgcccggcgt caatacggga taataccgcg ccacatagca
     1801 gaactttaaa agtgctcatc attggaaaac gttcttcggg gcgaaaactc tcaaggatct
     1861 taccgctgtt gagatccagt tcgatgtaac ccactcgtgc acccaactga tcttcagcat
     1921 cttttacttt caccagcgtt tctgggtgag caaaaacagg aaggcaaaat gccgcaaaaa
     1981 agggaataag ggcgacacgg aaatgttgaa tactcatact cttccttttt caatattatt
     2041 gaagcattta tcagggttat tgtctcatga gcggatacat atttgaatgt atttagaaaa
     2101 ataaacaaat aggggttccg cgcacatttc cccgaaaagt gccacctaaa ttgtaagcgt
     2161 taatattttg ttaaaattcg cgttaaattt ttgttaaatc agctcatttt ttaaccaata
     2221 ggccgaaatc ggcaaaatcc cttataaatc aaaagaatag accgagatag ggtnnnnnnn
     2281 nnnnnnnnnn nnnnnnnnnn nnnnnnnnnn aaagaacgtg gactccaacg tcaaaggnnn
     2341 nnnnnnnnnn nnnnnnnnnn nnnnnnnnnn nnnnnnnnnn nnnnnntnnn nnnnnnnnnn
     2401 nnnnnnnnnn nnnnnnnnnn nnnnnnnnnn nnnnnnnnnn nnnnnnnnnn nnnnnnnnnn
     2461 nnnnnnnnnn nnnnnnnngn nnnnnnnnnn nnnnnnnnnn nnnnnnnnnn nnnnnnnnnn
     2521 nnnnnnnnnn nnnnnnnnnn nnnnnnnnnn nnnnnnnnnn nnnnnnnnnn nnnnnnnnnn
     2581 nnnnnnnnnn nnnnnnnnnn nnncccattc gccattcagg ctgcgcaact gttgggaagg
     2641 gcgatcggtg cgggcctctt cgctattacg ccagctggcg aaagggggat gtgctgcaag
     2701 gcgattaagt tgggtaacgc cagggttttc ccagtcacga cgttgtaaaa cgacggccag
     2761 tgagcgcgcg taatacgact cactataggg cgaattgggt acggccgtca aggccaagct
     2821 tcccacttat tgaagacaat tggatagtga agaattcatg ggggagtgat tggggtgagg
     2881 aaggatatat gagaattgct agagatgttg gagttgatgg tggccattgt ggcattgcaa
     2941 aggttgcgtc gttccctact gctggtgttg tcttcaaact tgggatatca cgtgaagctt
     3001 gcaagctcca gcttttgttc cctttagtga gggttaattg cgcgcttggc gtaatcatgg
     3061 tcat
//
