# Supplementary material for: Bioengineering secreted proteases converts divergent Rcr3 orthologs and paralogs into extracellular immune co-receptors
Source: bioRxiv preprint, doi:10.1101/2024.02.14.580413, version 2 (2024-05-23)
Supplement: Dataset S2 [file 580413_file07.zip › S2_Dataset/pJK235-009.gb]

LOCUS       pJK235-009              8838 bp    DNA     circular UNA 29-JAN-2024
DEFINITION  pL2M-P19//2x35S::NtPR1a-P0P1P2R3P5improved1-R6.
ACCESSION   urn.local...2cz8-ecqffzb
VERSION     urn.local...2cz8-ecqffzb
KEYWORDS    .
SOURCE      
  ORGANISM  .
FEATURES             Location/Qualifiers
     misc_feature    1..2785
                     /note="pVS1ori short"
                     /note="Derived using Geneious Prime 2023.1.2 'Annotate
                     from Database' based on nucleotide similarity"
                     /label="pVS1ori short"
     CDS             193..822
                     /note="StaA; similar to IncC2"
                     /codon_start=1
                     /transl_table=11
                     /product="pVS1 partitioning protein"
                     /protein_id="AAD19678.1"
                     /db_xref="GI:4378781"
                     /note="Derived using Geneious Prime 2023.1.2 'Annotate
                     from Database' based on protein similarity"
                     /label="pVS1 partitioning protein CDS"
     CDS             843..1058
                     /note="ORF3; not required for stable maintenance"
                     /codon_start=1
                     /transl_table=11
                     /product="hypothetical protein"
                     /protein_id="AAD19679.1"
                     /db_xref="GI:4378782"
                     /note="Derived using Geneious Prime 2023.1.2 'Annotate
                     from Database' based on protein similarity"
                     /label="hypothetical protein CDS"
     misc_feature    1089..1101
                     /name="KorB box"
                     /note="KorB box"
                     /note="Derived using Geneious Prime 2023.1.2 'Annotate
                     from Database' based on nucleotide similarity"
                     /label="KorB box"
     CDS             1217..2323
                     /note="RepA"
                     /transl_table=11
                     /product="pVS1 replication protein"
                     /protein_id="AAD19680.1"
                     /db_xref="GI:4378783"
                     /note="Derived using Geneious Prime 2023.1.2 'Annotate
                     from Database' based on protein similarity"
                     /label="pVS1 replication protein CDS"
     rep_origin      2389..2583
                     /note="pVS1 origin of replication"
                     /note="Derived using Geneious Prime 2023.1.2 'Annotate
                     from Database' based on nucleotide similarity"
                     /label="pVS1 origin of replication rep origin"
     misc_feature    2389..2396
                     /note="DnaA box"
                     /note="Derived using Geneious Prime 2023.1.2 'Annotate
                     from Database' based on nucleotide similarity"
                     /label="DnaA box"
     repeat_region   2400..2483
                     /note="21 bp repeats"
                     /rpt_type="direct"
                     /note="Derived using Geneious Prime 2023.1.2 'Annotate
                     from Database' based on nucleotide similarity"
                     /label="21 bp repeats repeat region"
     misc_feature    2484..2575
                     /note="AT-rich region"
                     /note="Derived using Geneious Prime 2023.1.2 'Annotate
                     from Database' based on nucleotide similarity"
                     /label="AT-rich region"
     misc_feature    2576..2583
                     /note="DnaA box"
                     /note="Derived using Geneious Prime 2023.1.2 'Annotate
                     from Database' based on nucleotide similarity"
                     /label="DnaA box"
     promoter        2791..2895
                     /gene="bla"
                     /note="AmpR promoter"
                     /note="Derived using Geneious Prime 2023.1.2 'Annotate
                     from Database' based on nucleotide similarity"
                     /label="bla promoter"
     CDS             2896..3690
                     /gene="aphA"
                     /function="kanamycin resistance"
                     /codon_start=1
                     /transl_table=11
                     /product="aminoglycoside 3'-phosphotransferase"
                     /protein_id="ADZ30886.1"
                     /db_xref="GI:325559604"
                     /note="Derived using Geneious Prime 2023.1.2 'Annotate
                     from Database' based on protein similarity"
                     /label="aphA CDS"
     terminator      3691..3838
                     /Note="Beta-lactamase TEM terminator"
                     /note="Derived using Geneious Prime 2023.1.2 'Annotate
                     from Database' based on nucleotide similarity"
                     /label="bla terminator"
     terminator      complement(3840..3878)
                     /name="Tndr"
                     /note="rho independent terminator"
                     /note="Derived using Geneious Prime 2023.1.2 'Annotate
                     from Database' based on nucleotide similarity"
                     /label="Tndr"
     rep_origin      3881..4449
                     /direction="RIGHT"
                     /note="high-copy-number ColE1/pMB1/pBR322/pUC origin of 
                     replication; ori"
                     /note="Derived using Geneious Prime 2023.1.2 'Annotate
                     from Database' based on nucleotide similarity"
                     /label="ori rep origin"
     misc_RNA        3897..4449
                     /name="RNA-II"
                     /note="Derived using Geneious Prime 2023.1.2 'Annotate
                     from Database' based on nucleotide similarity"
                     /label="RNA-II"
     terminator      complement(3898..3931)
                     /name="Tndr"
                     /note="rho independent terminator"
                     /note="Derived using Geneious Prime 2023.1.2 'Annotate
                     from Database' based on nucleotide similarity"
                     /label="Tndr"
     misc_RNA        complement(3900..4007)
                     /name="RNA-I"
                     /note="Derived using Geneious Prime 2023.1.2 'Annotate
                     from Database' based on nucleotide similarity"
                     /label="RNA-I"
     misc_feature    4516..4662
                     /note="LB; left border. Identical to sequence near
                     agrocinopine synthase on Agrobacterium tumefaciens strain
                     1D1460 plasmid pTi1D1460 (CP032929 nucleotides 161,573 -
                     161,719). "
                     /note="Derived using Geneious Prime 2023.1.2 'Annotate
                     from Database' based on nucleotide similarity"
                     /label="LB; left border"
     misc_feature    4585..4609
                     /note="T-DNA left border sequence (Thole et al., (2007)
                     Plant Physiol 145:1211-1219)"
                     /note="Derived using Geneious Prime 2023.1.2 'Annotate
                     from Database' based on nucleotide similarity"
                     /label="misc"
     terminator      complement(4701..5408)
                     /note="OCS terminator"
                     /note="octopine synthase terminator"
                     /note="Derived using Geneious Prime 2023.1.2 'Annotate
                     from Database' based on nucleotide similarity"
                     /label="OCS terminator"
     CDS             complement(5416..5934)
                     /gene="p19"
                     /note="Tombusvirus RNA silencing suppressor 19 kDa
                     protein; similar to CAC01277.1; characterized in PubMed ID
                     18944038"
                     /codon_start=1
                     /transl_table=11
                     /product="RNA silencing suppressor 19 kDa protein"
                     /protein_id="AIN46664.1"
                     /db_xref="GI:684152027"
                     /note="Derived using Geneious Prime 2023.1.2 'Annotate
                     from Database' based on protein similarity"
                     /label="p19 CDS"
     promoter        complement(5939..6319)
                     /note="mas1'-2' mannopine synthase promoter; mas2' drives
                     MCS2 ORF; mas1' truncated by 96 nt; enhancer elements,
                     TATA box, and start codon missing"
                     /note="Derived using Geneious Prime 2023.1.2 'Annotate
                     from Database' based on nucleotide similarity"
                     /label="truncated MAS promoter"
     promoter        6359..7102
                     /note="Double CaMV 35S"
                     /note="Derived using Geneious Prime 2023.1.2 'Annotate
                     from Database' based on nucleotide similarity"
                     /label="2x35S pro (Plant Parts Kit)"
     misc_feature    7135..7189
                     /note="TMV Omega; translational enhancer from the tobacco
                     mosaic virus 5'-leader sequence (Gallie et al., 1988)"
                     /note="Derived using Geneious Prime 2023.1.2 'Annotate
                     from Database' based on nucleotide similarity"
                     /label="TMV Omega (Plant parts kit)"
     sig_peptide     7197..7286
                     /peptide="MGFVLFSQLPSFLLVSTLLLFLVISHSCRA"
                     /note="Derived using Geneious Prime 2023.1.2 'Annotate
                     from Database' based on protein similarity"
                     /label="signal peptide"
     CDS             7197..7286
                     /codon_start=1
                     /transl_table=1
                     /note="Nicotiana tabacum PR1a signal peptide (AA 1 to 30)"
                     /note="Derived using Geneious Prime 2023.1.2 'Annotate
                     from Database' based on protein similarity"
                     /label="NtPR1a SP CDS"
     CDS             join(7287,7477..>7481)
                     /label="GlyGly-Linker"
     intron          7288..7476
                     /Note="Portable intron (PIV2 aka IV2)"
                     /note="Derived using Geneious Prime 2023.1.2 'Annotate
                     from Database' based on nucleotide similarity"
                     /label="PIV2"
     CDS             <7482..>7784
                     /label="PIP1 #0"
     CDS             <7785..>7868
                     /label="PIP1 #1"
     CDS             <7869..>7967
                     /label="PIP1 #2"
     CDS             <7968..>8039
                     /label="RCR3 #3"
     CDS             <8040..>8159
                     /label="PIP1 #4"
     CDS             <8160..>8297
                     /gene="pip1"
                     /codon_start=1
                     /product="phytophthora-inhibited protease 1"
                     /protein_id="ABG23376.1"
                     /db_xref="GI:108937128"
                     /label="PIP1 - Part 5"
     Mutation        8184..8186
                     /created_by="User"
                     /modified_by="User"
                     /label="N>S"
     Mutation        8187..8189
                     /created_by="User"
                     /modified_by="User"
                     /label="D>Q"
     Mutation        8190..8192
                     /created_by="User"
                     /modified_by="User"
                     /label="E>D"
     Mutation        8193..8195
                     /created_by="User"
                     /modified_by="User"
                     /label="F>L"
     Mutation        8196..8198
                     /created_by="User"
                     /modified_by="User"
                     /label="H>Q"
     Mutation        8199..8201
                     /created_by="User"
                     /label="M>F"
     Mutation        8205..8207
                     /created_by="User"
                     /label="G>A"
     Mutation        8208..8210
                     /created_by="User"
                     /label="S>G"
     Mutation        8226..8228
                     /created_by="User"
                     /label="S>N"
     Mutation        8232..8234
                     /created_by="User"
                     /label="N>A"
     Mutation        8235..8237
                     /created_by="User"
                     /label="S>D"
     Mutation        8238..8240
                     /created_by="User"
                     /label="R>Q"
     Mutation        8241..8243
                     /created_by="User"
                     /label="L>I"
     Mutation        8277..8279
                     /created_by="User"
                     /label="S>D"
     Mutation        8289..8291
                     /created_by="User"
                     /label="T>Q"
     CDS             <8298..8426
                     /label="RCR3 #6"
     terminator      8431..8634
                     /note="CaMV poly(A) signal; cauliflower mosaic virus
                     polyadenylation signal"
                     /note="Plant parts kit"
                     /note="Derived using Geneious Prime 2023.1.2 'Annotate
                     from Database' based on nucleotide similarity"
                     /label="35S terminator"
     misc_feature    complement(8680..8834)
                     /note="RB; Right border. Identical to sequence near
                     D-nopaline dehydrogenase on Agrobacterium tumefaciens
                     strain 1D1460 plasmid pTi1D1460 (CP032929 nucleotides
                     186,435 - 186,589). "
                     /note="Derived using Geneious Prime 2023.1.2 'Annotate
                     from Database' based on nucleotide similarity"
                     /label="RB"
     misc_feature    8698..8722
                     /note="T-DNA right border sequence (Thole et al., (2007)
                     Plant Physiol 145:1211-1219)"
                     /note="Derived using Geneious Prime 2023.1.2 'Annotate
                     from Database' based on nucleotide similarity"
                     /label="misc"
ORIGIN      
        1 cgtgcggctg catgaaatcc tggccggttt gtctgatgcc aagctggcgg cctggccggc
       61 cagcttggcc gctgaagaaa ccgagcgccg ccgtctaaaa aggtgatgtg tatttgagta
      121 aaacagcttg cgtcatgcgg tcgctgcgta tatgatgcga tgagtaaata aacaaatacg
      181 caaggggaac gcatgaaggt tatcgctgta cttaaccaga aaggcgggtc aggcaagacg
      241 accatcgcaa cccatctagc ccgcgccctg caactcgccg gggccgatgt tctgttagtc
      301 gattccgatc cccagggcag tgcccgcgat tgggcggccg tgcgggaaga tcaaccgcta
      361 accgttgtcg gcatcgaccg cccgacgatt gaccgcgacg tgaaggccat cggccggcgc
      421 gacttcgtag tgatcgacgg agcgccccag gcggcggact tggctgtgtc cgcgatcaag
      481 gcagccgact tcgtgctgat tccggtgcag ccaagccctt acgacatatg ggccaccgcc
      541 gacctggtgg agctggttaa gcagcgcatt gaggtcacgg atggaaggct acaagcggcc
      601 tttgtcgtgt cgcgggcgat caaaggcacg cgcatcggcg gtgaggttgc cgaggcgctg
      661 gccgggtacg agctgcccat tcttgagtcc cgtatcacgc agcgcgtgag ctacccaggc
      721 actgccgccg ccggcacaac cgttcttgaa tcagaacccg agggcgacgc tgcccgcgag
      781 gtccaggcgc tggccgctga aattaaatca aaactcattt gagttaatga ggtaaagaga
      841 aaatgagcaa aagcacaaac acgctaagtg ccggccgtcc gagcgcacgc agcagcaagg
      901 ctgcaacgtt ggccagcctg gcagacacgc cagccatgaa gcgggtcaac tttcagttgc
      961 cggcggagga tcacaccaag ctgaagatgt acgcggtacg ccaaggcaag accattaccg
     1021 agctgctatc tgaatacatc gcgcagctac cagagtaaat gagcaaatga ataaatgagt
     1081 agatgaattt tagcggctaa aggaggcggc atggaaaatc aagaacaacc aggcaccgac
     1141 gccgtggaat gccccatgtg tggaggaacg ggcggttggc caggcgtaag cggctgggtt
     1201 gtctgccggc cctgcaatgg cactggaacc cccaagcccg aggaatcggc gtgacggtcg
     1261 caaaccatcc ggcccggtac aaatcggcgc ggcgctgggt gatgacctgg tggagaagtt
     1321 gaaggccgcg caggccgccc agcggcaacg catcgaggca gaagcacgcc ccggtgaatc
     1381 gtggcaagcg gccgctgatc gaatccgcaa agaatcccgg caaccgccgg cagccggtgc
     1441 gccgtcgatt aggaagccgc ccaagggcga cgagcaacca gattttttcg ttccgatgct
     1501 ctatgacgtg ggcacccgcg atagtcgcag catcatggac gtggccgttt tccgtctgtc
     1561 gaagcgtgac cgacgagctg gcgaggtgat ccgctacgag cttccagacg ggcacgtaga
     1621 ggtttccgca gggccggccg gcatggccag tgtgtgggat tacgacctgg tactgatggc
     1681 ggtttcccat ctaaccgaat ccatgaaccg ataccgggaa gggaagggag acaagcccgg
     1741 ccgcgtgttc cgtccacacg ttgcggacgt actcaagttc tgccggcgag ccgatggcgg
     1801 aaagcagaaa gacgacctgg tagaaacctg cattcggtta aacaccacgc acgttgccat
     1861 gcagcgtacg aagaaggcca agaacggccg cctggtgacg gtatccgagg gtgaagcctt
     1921 gattagccgc tacaagatcg taaagagcga aaccgggcgg ccggagtaca tcgagatcga
     1981 gctagctgat tggatgtacc gcgagatcac agaaggcaag aacccggacg tgctgacggt
     2041 tcaccccgat tactttttga tcgatcccgg catcggccgt tttctctacc gcctggcacg
     2101 ccgcgccgca ggcaaggcag aagccagatg gttgttcaag acgatctacg aacgcagtgg
     2161 cagcgccgga gagttcaaga agttctgttt caccgtgcgc aagctgatcg ggtcaaatga
     2221 cctgccggag tacgatttga aggaggaggc ggggcaggct ggcccgatcc tagtcatgcg
     2281 ctaccgcaac ctgatcgagg gcgaagcatc cgccggttcc taatgtacgg agcagatgct
     2341 agggcaaatt gccctagcag gggaaaaagg tcgaaaaagc ttctttcctg tggatagcac
     2401 gtacattggg aacccaaagc cgtacattgg gaaccggaac ccgtacattg ggaacccaaa
     2461 gccgtacatt gggaaccggt cacacatgta agtgactgat ataaaagaga aaaaaggcga
     2521 tttttccgcc taaaactctt taaaacttat taaaactctt aaaacccgcc tggcctgtgc
     2581 ataactgtct ggccagcgca cagccgaaca gctgcaaaaa gcgcctaccc ttcggtcgct
     2641 gcgctcccta cgccccgccg cttcgcgtcg gcctatcgcg gccgctggcc gctcaaaaat
     2701 ggctggccta cggccaggca atctaccagg gcgcggacaa gccgcgccgt cgccactcga
     2761 ccgccggcgc ccacatcaag gctccgagtg cgcggaaccc ctatttgttt atttttctaa
     2821 atacattcaa atatgtatcc gctcatgaga caataaccct gataaatgct tcaataatat
     2881 tgaaaaagga agagtatggc taaaatgaga atatcaccgg aattgaaaaa actgatcgaa
     2941 aaataccgct gcgtaaaaga tacggaagga atgtctcctg ctaaggtata taagctggtg
     3001 ggagaaaatg aaaacctata tttaaaaatg acggacagcc ggtataaagg gaccacctat
     3061 gatgtggaac gggaaaagga catgatgcta tggctggaag gaaagctgcc tgttccaaag
     3121 gtcctgcact ttgaacggca tgatggctgg agcaatctgc tcatgagtga ggccgatggc
     3181 gtcctttgct cggaagagta tgaagatgaa caaagccctg aaaagattat cgagctgtat
     3241 gcggagtgca tcaggctctt tcactccatc gacatatcgg attgtcccta tacgaatagc
     3301 ttagacagcc gcttagccga attggattac ttactgaata acgatctggc cgatgtggat
     3361 tgcgaaaact gggaagagga cactccattt aaagatccgc gcgagctgta tgatttttta
     3421 aagacggaaa agcccgaaga ggaacttgtc ttttcccacg gcgacctggg agacagcaac
     3481 atctttgtga aagatggcaa agtaagtggc tttattgatc ttgggagaag cggcagggcg
     3541 gacaagtggt atgacattgc cttctgcgtc cggtcgctca gggaggatat cggggaagaa
     3601 cagtatgtcg agctattttt tgacttactg gggatcaagc ctgattggga gaaaataaaa
     3661 tattatattt tactggatga attgttttag ctgtcagacc aagtttactc atatatactt
     3721 tagattgatt taaaacttca tttttaattt aaaaggatct aggtgaagat cctttttgat
     3781 aatctcatga ccaaaatccc ttaacgtgag ttttcgttcc actgagcgtc agaccccgta
     3841 gaaaagatca aaggatcttc ttgagatcct ttttttctgc gcgtaatctg ctgcttgcaa
     3901 acaaaaaaac caccgctacc agcggtggtt tgtttgccgg atcaagagct accaactctt
     3961 tttccgaagg taactggctt cagcagagcg cagataccaa atactgttct tctagtgtag
     4021 ccgtagttag gccaccactt caagaactct gtagcaccgc ctacatacct cgctctgcta
     4081 atcctgttac cagtggctgc tgccagtggc gataagtcgt gtcttaccgg gttggactca
     4141 agacgatagt taccggataa ggcgcagcgg tcgggctgaa cggggggttc gtgcacacag
     4201 cccagcttgg agcgaacgac ctacaccgaa ctgagatacc tacagcgtga gctatgagaa
     4261 agcgccacgc ttcccgaagg gagaaaggcg gacaggtatc cggtaagcgg cagggtcgga
     4321 acaggagagc gcacgaggga gcttccaggg ggaaacgcct ggtatcttta tagtcctgtc
     4381 gggtttcgcc acctctgact tgagcgtcga tttttgtgat gctcgtcagg ggggcggagc
     4441 ctatggaaaa acgccagcaa cgcggccttt ttacggttcc tgctcggatc tgttggaccg
     4501 gacagtagtc atggttgatg ggctgcctgt atcgagtggt gattttgtgc cgagctgccg
     4561 gtcggggagc tgttggctgg ctggtggcag gatatattgt ggtgtaaaca aattgacgct
     4621 tagacaactt aataacacat tgcggacgtt tttaatgtac tggggttgaa cactctgtgc
     4681 cgaattcgga tccagcggtc ctgctgagcc tcgacatgtt gtcgcaaaat tcgccctgga
     4741 cccgcccaac gatttgtcgt cactgtcaag gtttgacctg cacttcattt ggggcccaca
     4801 tacaccaaaa aaatgctgca taattctcgg ggcagcaagt cggttacccg gccgccgtgc
     4861 tggaccgggt tgaatggtgc ccgtaacttt cggtagagcg gacggccaat actcaacttc
     4921 aaggaatctc acccatgcgc gccggcgggg aaccggagtt cccttcagtg agcgttatta
     4981 gttcgccgct cggtgtgtcg tagatactag cccctggggc acttttgaaa tttgaataag
     5041 atttatgtaa tcagtctttt aggtttgacc ggttctgccg ctttttttaa aattggattt
     5101 gtaataataa aacgcaattg tttgttattg tggcgctcta tcatagatgt cgctataaac
     5161 ctattcagca caatatattg ttttcatttt aatattgtac atataagtag tagggtacaa
     5221 tcagtaaatt gaacggagaa tattattcat aaaaatacga tagtaacggg tgatatattc
     5281 attagaatga accgaaaccg gcggtaagga tctgagctac acatgctcag gttttttaca
     5341 acgtgcacaa cagaattgaa agcaaatatc atgcgatcat aggcttctcg catatctcat
     5401 taaagcagga caagcttact cgctttcttt ttcgaaagtt tgagtacctt cagggcatcc
     5461 tcttgataca ttactttcca cttcgattgg ggcaagctgt agcagttctt gcttagaccg
     5521 aattgccatc tcacagagat gctgaagagt tcgcgaccct ccagaaacgg tgatactaac
     5581 tcctcgaaac cgaatactat aggtacatcc gatctggtcg aaaccgaaaa atcgagatgc
     5641 tgcatagtta accgaatctc ccgtccaaga tccaaggact ctgtgcagtg aagcttccgt
     5701 cctgtcgtat ctgagatatc tcttaaatac aactttcccg aaaccccagc tttccttgaa
     5761 accaagggga ttatcttgat tcgaattcgt ctcatcgtta tgtagccgcc actcagtcca
     5821 actcggactt tcgtcaggaa gtttgaaggg agaagtggta cctcctgatc ctccatccca
     5881 acgttcactg ttagcttgtt ccctagcgtc gtttccttgt atagctcgtt ccatcattcg
     5941 atttggtgta tcgagattgg ttatgaaatt cagatgctag tgtaatgtat tggtaatttg
     6001 ggaagatata ataggaagca aggctattta tccatttctg aaaaggcgaa atggcgtcac
     6061 cgcgagcgtc acgcgcattc cgttcttgct gtaaagcgtt gtttggtaca cttttgacta
     6121 gcgaggcttg gcgtgtcagc gtatctattc aaaagtcgtt aatggctgcg gatcaagaaa
     6181 aagttggaat agaaacagaa tacccgcgaa attcaggccc ggttgccatg tcctacacgc
     6241 cgaaataaac gaccaaatta gtagaaaaat aaaaactgac taggatactt acgtcacgtc
     6301 ttgcgcactg atttgaaaaa tctcaatata aactccgcaa gaattcaagc ttggaggtca
     6361 acatggtgga gcacgacact ctggtctact ccaaaaatgt caaagataca gtctcagaag
     6421 atcaaagggc tattgagact tttcaacaaa ggataatttc gggaaacctc ctcggattcc
     6481 attgcccagc tatctgtcac ttcatcgaaa ggacagtaga aaaggaaggt ggctcctaca
     6541 aatgccatca ttgcgataaa ggaaaggcta tcattcaaga tctctctgcc gacagtggtc
     6601 ccaaagatgg acccccaccc acgaggagca tcgtggaaaa agaagaggtt ccaaccacgt
     6661 ctacaaagca agtggattga tgtgataaca tggtggagca cgacactctg gtctactcca
     6721 aaaatgtcaa agatacagtc tcagaagatc aaagggctat tgagactttt caacaaagga
     6781 taatttcggg aaacctcctc ggattccatt gcccagctat ctgtcacttc atcgaaagga
     6841 cagtagaaaa ggaaggtggc tcctacaaat gccatcattg cgataaagga aaggctatca
     6901 ttcaagatct ctctgccgac agtggtccca aagatggacc cccacccacg aggagcatcg
     6961 tggaaaaaga agaggttcca accacgtcta caaagcaagt ggattgatgt gacatctcca
     7021 ctgacgtaag ggatgacgca caatcccact atccttcgca agacccttcc tctatataag
     7081 gaagttcatt tcatttggag aggacacgct cgagtataag agctcatttt tacaacaatt
     7141 accaacaaca acaaacaaca aacaacatta caattacatt tacaattatc gatacaatgg
     7201 gatttgttct cttttcacaa ttgccttcat ttcttcttgt ctctacactt ctcttattcc
     7261 tagtaatatc ccactcttgc cgtgcaggta agtttctgct tctacctttg atatatatat
     7321 aataattatc attaattagt agtaatataa tatttcaaat atttttttca aaataaaaga
     7381 atgtagtata tagcaattgc ttttctgtag tttataagtg tgtatatttt aatttataac
     7441 ttttctaata tatgaccaaa atttgttgat gtgcaggagg tcgcaactta aaagaattat
     7501 ccatgcttga aaggcatgaa aattggatgg ttcatcatgg acgtgtatac aaagatgata
     7561 tagaaaaaga acaccgcttc aagacattca aggaaaacgt tgagttcatc gaatctttca
     7621 acaagaacgg aactcaacgt tataagctag ccgtcaataa atatgctgat ctgaccactg
     7681 aggaattcac aacatcattt atggggctcg acacttcatt actatcccag caagaatcaa
     7741 cagctacaac aacgtccttt aaatatgata gtgtgactga agtgccgaat agcatggact
     7801 ggagaaagag agggagtgtc acaggagtca aggatcaagg tgtatgtgga tgttgttggg
     7861 cattttctgc ggccgcggct atagaaggag catatcaaat tgcaaacaac gaactaatct
     7921 ctctttcaga gcaacaacta ttggattgct ctacgcagaa caaaggctgc aacggaggtt
     7981 taatgacgaa tgcattcgat tttatcatag aaaatggtgg aatttcaagg gaatcagact
     8041 atccttatga agaagctcaa aatgtttgca agaccgaaca accagcagca gttactatca
     8101 atggctacga agtcgtacca tctgacgagt catcgttgtt gaaagctgta gtgaatcagc
     8161 ctatttctgt tggtattgcg gctagccaag atttacagtt ttacgcggga ggaatatatg
     8221 atggaaactg tgccgatcaa attaatcatg cagtgacagt tataggttat gggacagatg
     8281 aagaaggtca gaaatattgg ttgttgaaga attcatgggg aacaagttgg ggcgagaatg
     8341 ggtttatgaa aattataaga gattctgggg atccttcagg tctttgtgat atcgcaaaga
     8401 tgtcatctta tccaaacata gcatgagctt ctctagctag agtcgatcga caagctcgag
     8461 tttctccata ataatgtgtg agtagttccc agataaggga attagggttc ctatagggtt
     8521 tcgctcatgt gttgagcata taagaaaccc ttagtatgta tttgtatttg taaaatactt
     8581 ctatcaataa aatttctaat tcctaaaacc aaaatccagt actaaaatcc agatcgctac
     8641 tagaggatgc acatgtgacc gagggacacg aagtgatccg tttaaactat cagtgtttga
     8701 caggatatat tggcgggtaa acctaagaga aaagagcgtt tattagaata atcggatatt
     8761 taaaagggcg tgaaaaggtt tatccgttcg tccatttgta tgtgcatgcc aaccacaggg
     8821 ttcccctcgg gagtcagc
//
