# Supplementary material for: Bioengineering secreted proteases converts divergent Rcr3 orthologs and paralogs into extracellular immune co-receptors
Source: bioRxiv preprint, doi:10.1101/2024.02.14.580413, version 2 (2024-05-23)
Supplement: Dataset S2 [file 580413_file07.zip › S2_Dataset/pJK100-039.gb]

LOCUS       pJK100-039              7156 bp    DNA     circular UNA 29-JAN-2024
DEFINITION  pL2M-2x35S::NtPR1a-P0R1P2P3R4R5P6.
ACCESSION   urn.local...2cws-ecqffyq
VERSION     urn.local...2cws-ecqffyq
KEYWORDS    .
SOURCE      
  ORGANISM  .
FEATURES             Location/Qualifiers
     misc_feature    1..2785
                     /note="pVS1ori short"
                     /note="Derived using Geneious Prime 2023.1.2 'Annotate
                     from Database' based on nucleotide similarity"
                     /label="pVS1ori short"
     CDS             193..822
                     /note="StaA; similar to IncC2"
                     /codon_start=1
                     /transl_table=11
                     /product="pVS1 partitioning protein"
                     /protein_id="AAD19678.1"
                     /db_xref="GI:4378781"
                     /note="Derived using Geneious Prime 2023.1.2 'Annotate
                     from Database' based on protein similarity"
                     /label="pVS1 partitioning protein CDS"
     CDS             843..1058
                     /note="ORF3; not required for stable maintenance"
                     /codon_start=1
                     /transl_table=11
                     /product="hypothetical protein"
                     /protein_id="AAD19679.1"
                     /db_xref="GI:4378782"
                     /note="Derived using Geneious Prime 2023.1.2 'Annotate
                     from Database' based on protein similarity"
                     /label="hypothetical protein CDS"
     misc_feature    1089..1101
                     /name="KorB box"
                     /note="KorB box"
                     /note="Derived using Geneious Prime 2023.1.2 'Annotate
                     from Database' based on nucleotide similarity"
                     /label="KorB box"
     CDS             1217..2323
                     /note="RepA"
                     /transl_table=11
                     /product="pVS1 replication protein"
                     /protein_id="AAD19680.1"
                     /db_xref="GI:4378783"
                     /note="Derived using Geneious Prime 2023.1.2 'Annotate
                     from Database' based on protein similarity"
                     /label="pVS1 replication protein CDS"
     rep_origin      2389..2583
                     /note="pVS1 origin of replication"
                     /note="Derived using Geneious Prime 2023.1.2 'Annotate
                     from Database' based on nucleotide similarity"
                     /label="pVS1 origin of replication rep origin"
     misc_feature    2389..2396
                     /note="DnaA box"
                     /note="Derived using Geneious Prime 2023.1.2 'Annotate
                     from Database' based on nucleotide similarity"
                     /label="DnaA box"
     repeat_region   2400..2483
                     /note="21 bp repeats"
                     /rpt_type="direct"
                     /note="Derived using Geneious Prime 2023.1.2 'Annotate
                     from Database' based on nucleotide similarity"
                     /label="21 bp repeats repeat region"
     misc_feature    2484..2575
                     /note="AT-rich region"
                     /note="Derived using Geneious Prime 2023.1.2 'Annotate
                     from Database' based on nucleotide similarity"
                     /label="AT-rich region"
     misc_feature    2576..2583
                     /note="DnaA box"
                     /note="Derived using Geneious Prime 2023.1.2 'Annotate
                     from Database' based on nucleotide similarity"
                     /label="DnaA box"
     promoter        2791..2895
                     /gene="bla"
                     /note="AmpR promoter"
                     /note="Derived using Geneious Prime 2023.1.2 'Annotate
                     from Database' based on nucleotide similarity"
                     /label="bla promoter"
     CDS             2896..3690
                     /gene="aphA"
                     /function="kanamycin resistance"
                     /codon_start=1
                     /transl_table=11
                     /product="aminoglycoside 3'-phosphotransferase"
                     /protein_id="ADZ30886.1"
                     /db_xref="GI:325559604"
                     /note="Derived using Geneious Prime 2023.1.2 'Annotate
                     from Database' based on protein similarity"
                     /label="aphA CDS"
     terminator      3691..3838
                     /Note="Beta-lactamase TEM terminator"
                     /note="Derived using Geneious Prime 2023.1.2 'Annotate
                     from Database' based on nucleotide similarity"
                     /label="bla terminator"
     terminator      complement(3840..3878)
                     /name="Tndr"
                     /note="rho independent terminator"
                     /note="Derived using Geneious Prime 2023.1.2 'Annotate
                     from Database' based on nucleotide similarity"
                     /label="Tndr"
     rep_origin      3881..4449
                     /direction="RIGHT"
                     /note="high-copy-number ColE1/pMB1/pBR322/pUC origin of 
                     replication; ori"
                     /note="Derived using Geneious Prime 2023.1.2 'Annotate
                     from Database' based on nucleotide similarity"
                     /label="ori rep origin"
     misc_RNA        3897..4449
                     /name="RNA-II"
                     /note="Derived using Geneious Prime 2023.1.2 'Annotate
                     from Database' based on nucleotide similarity"
                     /label="RNA-II"
     terminator      complement(3898..3931)
                     /name="Tndr"
                     /note="rho independent terminator"
                     /note="Derived using Geneious Prime 2023.1.2 'Annotate
                     from Database' based on nucleotide similarity"
                     /label="Tndr"
     misc_RNA        complement(3900..4007)
                     /name="RNA-I"
                     /note="Derived using Geneious Prime 2023.1.2 'Annotate
                     from Database' based on nucleotide similarity"
                     /label="RNA-I"
     misc_feature    4516..4662
                     /note="LB; left border. Identical to sequence near
                     agrocinopine synthase on Agrobacterium tumefaciens strain
                     1D1460 plasmid pTi1D1460 (CP032929 nucleotides 161,573 -
                     161,719). "
                     /note="Derived using Geneious Prime 2023.1.2 'Annotate
                     from Database' based on nucleotide similarity"
                     /label="LB; left border"
     misc_feature    4585..4609
                     /note="T-DNA left border sequence (Thole et al., (2007)
                     Plant Physiol 145:1211-1219)"
                     /note="Derived using Geneious Prime 2023.1.2 'Annotate
                     from Database' based on nucleotide similarity"
                     /label="misc"
     promoter        4700..5443
                     /note="Double CaMV 35S"
                     /note="Derived using Geneious Prime 2023.1.2 'Annotate
                     from Database' based on nucleotide similarity"
                     /label="2x35S pro (Plant Parts Kit)"
     misc_feature    5476..5530
                     /note="TMV Omega; translational enhancer from the tobacco
                     mosaic virus 5'-leader sequence (Gallie et al., 1988)"
                     /note="Derived using Geneious Prime 2023.1.2 'Annotate
                     from Database' based on nucleotide similarity"
                     /label="TMV Omega (Plant parts kit)"
     sig_peptide     5538..5627
                     /peptide="MGFVLFSQLPSFLLVSTLLLFLVISHSCRA"
                     /note="Derived using Geneious Prime 2023.1.2 'Annotate
                     from Database' based on protein similarity"
                     /label="signal peptide"
     CDS             5538..5627
                     /codon_start=1
                     /transl_table=1
                     /note="Nicotiana tabacum PR1a signal peptide (AA 1 to 30)"
                     /note="Derived using Geneious Prime 2023.1.2 'Annotate
                     from Database' based on protein similarity"
                     /label="NtPR1a SP CDS"
     CDS             join(5628,5818..5822)
                     /label="linker CDS"
     intron          5629..5817
                     /Note="Portable intron (PIV2 aka IV2)"
                     /note="Derived using Geneious Prime 2023.1.2 'Annotate
                     from Database' based on nucleotide similarity"
                     /label="PIV2"
     CDS             <5823..>6125
                     /gene="pip1"
                     /product="phytophthora-inhibited protease 1"
                     /protein_id="ABG23376.1"
                     /db_xref="GI:108937128"
                     /note="Derived using Geneious Prime 2020.1.1 'Annotate
                     from Database' based on nucleotide similarity"
                     /label="Pip1 pro-domain fragment CDS"
     CDS             <6126..>6206
                     /gene="Rcr3"
                     /note="required for Cf-2-dependent disease resistance"
                     /product="cysteine protease"
                     /protein_id="AAM19207.1"
                     /db_xref="GI:20334373"
                     /note="Derived using Geneious Prime 2020.1.1 'Annotate
                     from Database' based on nucleotide similarity"
                     /label="Rcr3pim fragment 1 CDS"
     CDS             <6207..>6311
                     /gene="pip1"
                     /product="phytophthora-inhibited protease 1"
                     /protein_id="ABG23376.1"
                     /db_xref="GI:108937128"
                     /note="Derived using Geneious Prime 2020.1.1 'Annotate
                     from Database' based on nucleotide similarity"
                     /label="Pip1 fragment 2 CDS"
     CDS             <6312..>6386
                     /gene="pip1"
                     /product="phytophthora-inhibited protease 1"
                     /protein_id="ABG23376.1"
                     /db_xref="GI:108937128"
                     /note="Derived using Geneious Prime 2020.1.1 'Annotate
                     from Database' based on nucleotide similarity"
                     /label="Pip1 fragment 3 CDS"
     CDS             <6387..>6509
                     /gene="Rcr3"
                     /note="required for Cf-2-dependent disease resistance"
                     /product="cysteine protease"
                     /protein_id="AAM19207.1"
                     /db_xref="GI:20334373"
                     /note="Derived using Geneious Prime 2020.1.1 'Annotate
                     from Database' based on nucleotide similarity"
                     /label="Rcr3pim fragment 4 CDS"
     CDS             <6510..>6647
                     /gene="Rcr3"
                     /note="required for Cf-2-dependent disease resistance"
                     /product="cysteine protease"
                     /protein_id="AAM19207.1"
                     /db_xref="GI:20334373"
                     /note="Derived using Geneious Prime 2020.1.1 'Annotate
                     from Database' based on nucleotide similarity"
                     /label="Rcr3pim fragment 5 CDS"
     CDS             <6648..6773
                     /gene="pip1"
                     /product="phytophthora-inhibited protease 1"
                     /protein_id="ABG23376.1"
                     /db_xref="GI:108937128"
                     /note="Derived using Geneious Prime 2020.1.1 'Annotate
                     from Database' based on nucleotide similarity"
                     /label="Pip1 fragment 6 CDS"
     terminator      6778..6981
                     /note="CaMV poly(A) signal; cauliflower mosaic virus
                     polyadenylation signal"
                     /note="Plant parts kit"
                     /note="Derived using Geneious Prime 2023.1.2 'Annotate
                     from Database' based on nucleotide similarity"
                     /label="35S terminator"
     misc_feature    complement(7027..7152)
                     /note="RB; Right border. Identical to sequence near
                     D-nopaline dehydrogenase on Agrobacterium tumefaciens
                     strain 1D1460 plasmid pTi1D1460. Partial RB overdrive
                     sequence (CP032929 nucleotides 186,435 - 186,560)."
                     /label="RB partial overdrive sequence"
     misc_feature    7045..7069
                     /note="T-DNA right border sequence (Thole et al., (2007)
                     Plant Physiol 145:1211-1219)"
                     /note="Derived using Geneious Prime 2023.1.2 'Annotate
                     from Database' based on nucleotide similarity"
                     /label="misc"
ORIGIN      
        1 cgtgcggctg catgaaatcc tggccggttt gtctgatgcc aagctggcgg cctggccggc
       61 cagcttggcc gctgaagaaa ccgagcgccg ccgtctaaaa aggtgatgtg tatttgagta
      121 aaacagcttg cgtcatgcgg tcgctgcgta tatgatgcga tgagtaaata aacaaatacg
      181 caaggggaac gcatgaaggt tatcgctgta cttaaccaga aaggcgggtc aggcaagacg
      241 accatcgcaa cccatctagc ccgcgccctg caactcgccg gggccgatgt tctgttagtc
      301 gattccgatc cccagggcag tgcccgcgat tgggcggccg tgcgggaaga tcaaccgcta
      361 accgttgtcg gcatcgaccg cccgacgatt gaccgcgacg tgaaggccat cggccggcgc
      421 gacttcgtag tgatcgacgg agcgccccag gcggcggact tggctgtgtc cgcgatcaag
      481 gcagccgact tcgtgctgat tccggtgcag ccaagccctt acgacatatg ggccaccgcc
      541 gacctggtgg agctggttaa gcagcgcatt gaggtcacgg atggaaggct acaagcggcc
      601 tttgtcgtgt cgcgggcgat caaaggcacg cgcatcggcg gtgaggttgc cgaggcgctg
      661 gccgggtacg agctgcccat tcttgagtcc cgtatcacgc agcgcgtgag ctacccaggc
      721 actgccgccg ccggcacaac cgttcttgaa tcagaacccg agggcgacgc tgcccgcgag
      781 gtccaggcgc tggccgctga aattaaatca aaactcattt gagttaatga ggtaaagaga
      841 aaatgagcaa aagcacaaac acgctaagtg ccggccgtcc gagcgcacgc agcagcaagg
      901 ctgcaacgtt ggccagcctg gcagacacgc cagccatgaa gcgggtcaac tttcagttgc
      961 cggcggagga tcacaccaag ctgaagatgt acgcggtacg ccaaggcaag accattaccg
     1021 agctgctatc tgaatacatc gcgcagctac cagagtaaat gagcaaatga ataaatgagt
     1081 agatgaattt tagcggctaa aggaggcggc atggaaaatc aagaacaacc aggcaccgac
     1141 gccgtggaat gccccatgtg tggaggaacg ggcggttggc caggcgtaag cggctgggtt
     1201 gtctgccggc cctgcaatgg cactggaacc cccaagcccg aggaatcggc gtgacggtcg
     1261 caaaccatcc ggcccggtac aaatcggcgc ggcgctgggt gatgacctgg tggagaagtt
     1321 gaaggccgcg caggccgccc agcggcaacg catcgaggca gaagcacgcc ccggtgaatc
     1381 gtggcaagcg gccgctgatc gaatccgcaa agaatcccgg caaccgccgg cagccggtgc
     1441 gccgtcgatt aggaagccgc ccaagggcga cgagcaacca gattttttcg ttccgatgct
     1501 ctatgacgtg ggcacccgcg atagtcgcag catcatggac gtggccgttt tccgtctgtc
     1561 gaagcgtgac cgacgagctg gcgaggtgat ccgctacgag cttccagacg ggcacgtaga
     1621 ggtttccgca gggccggccg gcatggccag tgtgtgggat tacgacctgg tactgatggc
     1681 ggtttcccat ctaaccgaat ccatgaaccg ataccgggaa gggaagggag acaagcccgg
     1741 ccgcgtgttc cgtccacacg ttgcggacgt actcaagttc tgccggcgag ccgatggcgg
     1801 aaagcagaaa gacgacctgg tagaaacctg cattcggtta aacaccacgc acgttgccat
     1861 gcagcgtacg aagaaggcca agaacggccg cctggtgacg gtatccgagg gtgaagcctt
     1921 gattagccgc tacaagatcg taaagagcga aaccgggcgg ccggagtaca tcgagatcga
     1981 gctagctgat tggatgtacc gcgagatcac agaaggcaag aacccggacg tgctgacggt
     2041 tcaccccgat tactttttga tcgatcccgg catcggccgt tttctctacc gcctggcacg
     2101 ccgcgccgca ggcaaggcag aagccagatg gttgttcaag acgatctacg aacgcagtgg
     2161 cagcgccgga gagttcaaga agttctgttt caccgtgcgc aagctgatcg ggtcaaatga
     2221 cctgccggag tacgatttga aggaggaggc ggggcaggct ggcccgatcc tagtcatgcg
     2281 ctaccgcaac ctgatcgagg gcgaagcatc cgccggttcc taatgtacgg agcagatgct
     2341 agggcaaatt gccctagcag gggaaaaagg tcgaaaaagc ttctttcctg tggatagcac
     2401 gtacattggg aacccaaagc cgtacattgg gaaccggaac ccgtacattg ggaacccaaa
     2461 gccgtacatt gggaaccggt cacacatgta agtgactgat ataaaagaga aaaaaggcga
     2521 tttttccgcc taaaactctt taaaacttat taaaactctt aaaacccgcc tggcctgtgc
     2581 ataactgtct ggccagcgca cagccgaaca gctgcaaaaa gcgcctaccc ttcggtcgct
     2641 gcgctcccta cgccccgccg cttcgcgtcg gcctatcgcg gccgctggcc gctcaaaaat
     2701 ggctggccta cggccaggca atctaccagg gcgcggacaa gccgcgccgt cgccactcga
     2761 ccgccggcgc ccacatcaag gctccgagtg cgcggaaccc ctatttgttt atttttctaa
     2821 atacattcaa atatgtatcc gctcatgaga caataaccct gataaatgct tcaataatat
     2881 tgaaaaagga agagtatggc taaaatgaga atatcaccgg aattgaaaaa actgatcgaa
     2941 aaataccgct gcgtaaaaga tacggaagga atgtctcctg ctaaggtata taagctggtg
     3001 ggagaaaatg aaaacctata tttaaaaatg acggacagcc ggtataaagg gaccacctat
     3061 gatgtggaac gggaaaagga catgatgcta tggctggaag gaaagctgcc tgttccaaag
     3121 gtcctgcact ttgaacggca tgatggctgg agcaatctgc tcatgagtga ggccgatggc
     3181 gtcctttgct cggaagagta tgaagatgaa caaagccctg aaaagattat cgagctgtat
     3241 gcggagtgca tcaggctctt tcactccatc gacatatcgg attgtcccta tacgaatagc
     3301 ttagacagcc gcttagccga attggattac ttactgaata acgatctggc cgatgtggat
     3361 tgcgaaaact gggaagagga cactccattt aaagatccgc gcgagctgta tgatttttta
     3421 aagacggaaa agcccgaaga ggaacttgtc ttttcccacg gcgacctggg agacagcaac
     3481 atctttgtga aagatggcaa agtaagtggc tttattgatc ttgggagaag cggcagggcg
     3541 gacaagtggt atgacattgc cttctgcgtc cggtcgctca gggaggatat cggggaagaa
     3601 cagtatgtcg agctattttt tgacttactg gggatcaagc ctgattggga gaaaataaaa
     3661 tattatattt tactggatga attgttttag ctgtcagacc aagtttactc atatatactt
     3721 tagattgatt taaaacttca tttttaattt aaaaggatct aggtgaagat cctttttgat
     3781 aatctcatga ccaaaatccc ttaacgtgag ttttcgttcc actgagcgtc agaccccgta
     3841 gaaaagatca aaggatcttc ttgagatcct ttttttctgc gcgtaatctg ctgcttgcaa
     3901 acaaaaaaac caccgctacc agcggtggtt tgtttgccgg atcaagagct accaactctt
     3961 tttccgaagg taactggctt cagcagagcg cagataccaa atactgttct tctagtgtag
     4021 ccgtagttag gccaccactt caagaactct gtagcaccgc ctacatacct cgctctgcta
     4081 atcctgttac cagtggctgc tgccagtggc gataagtcgt gtcttaccgg gttggactca
     4141 agacgatagt taccggataa ggcgcagcgg tcgggctgaa cggggggttc gtgcacacag
     4201 cccagcttgg agcgaacgac ctacaccgaa ctgagatacc tacagcgtga gctatgagaa
     4261 agcgccacgc ttcccgaagg gagaaaggcg gacaggtatc cggtaagcgg cagggtcgga
     4321 acaggagagc gcacgaggga gcttccaggg ggaaacgcct ggtatcttta tagtcctgtc
     4381 gggtttcgcc acctctgact tgagcgtcga tttttgtgat gctcgtcagg ggggcggagc
     4441 ctatggaaaa acgccagcaa cgcggccttt ttacggttcc tgctcggatc tgttggaccg
     4501 gacagtagtc atggttgatg ggctgcctgt atcgagtggt gattttgtgc cgagctgccg
     4561 gtcggggagc tgttggctgg ctggtggcag gatatattgt ggtgtaaaca aattgacgct
     4621 tagacaactt aataacacat tgcggacgtt tttaatgtac tggggttgaa cactctgtgc
     4681 cgaattcgga tccggaggtc aacatggtgg agcacgacac tctggtctac tccaaaaatg
     4741 tcaaagatac agtctcagaa gatcaaaggg ctattgagac ttttcaacaa aggataattt
     4801 cgggaaacct cctcggattc cattgcccag ctatctgtca cttcatcgaa aggacagtag
     4861 aaaaggaagg tggctcctac aaatgccatc attgcgataa aggaaaggct atcattcaag
     4921 atctctctgc cgacagtggt cccaaagatg gacccccacc cacgaggagc atcgtggaaa
     4981 aagaagaggt tccaaccacg tctacaaagc aagtggattg atgtgataac atggtggagc
     5041 acgacactct ggtctactcc aaaaatgtca aagatacagt ctcagaagat caaagggcta
     5101 ttgagacttt tcaacaaagg ataatttcgg gaaacctcct cggattccat tgcccagcta
     5161 tctgtcactt catcgaaagg acagtagaaa aggaaggtgg ctcctacaaa tgccatcatt
     5221 gcgataaagg aaaggctatc attcaagatc tctctgccga cagtggtccc aaagatggac
     5281 ccccacccac gaggagcatc gtggaaaaag aagaggttcc aaccacgtct acaaagcaag
     5341 tggattgatg tgacatctcc actgacgtaa gggatgacgc acaatcccac tatccttcgc
     5401 aagacccttc ctctatataa ggaagttcat ttcatttgga gaggacacgc tcgagtataa
     5461 gagctcattt ttacaacaat taccaacaac aacaaacaac aaacaacatt acaattacat
     5521 ttacaattat cgatacaatg ggatttgttc tcttttcaca attgccttca tttcttcttg
     5581 tctctacact tctcttattc ctagtaatat cccactcttg ccgtgcaggt aagtttctgc
     5641 ttctaccttt gatatatata taataattat cattaattag tagtaatata atatttcaaa
     5701 tatttttttc aaaataaaag aatgtagtat atagcaattg cttttctgta gtttataagt
     5761 gtgtatattt taatttataa cttttctaat atatgaccaa aatttgttga tgtgcaggag
     5821 gtcgcaactt aaaagaatta tccatgcttg aaaggcatga aaattggatg gttcatcatg
     5881 gacgtgtata caaagatgat atagaaaaag aacaccgctt caagacattc aaggaaaacg
     5941 ttgagttcat cgaatctttc aacaagaacg gaactcaacg ttataagcta gccgtcaata
     6001 aatatgctga tctgaccact gaggaattca caacatcatt tatggggctc gacacttcat
     6061 tactatccca gcaagaatca acagctacaa caacgtcctt taaatatgat agtgtgactg
     6121 aagtgccgtc taacttggac tggagagagt ctggggctgt cactcaagtg aaacatcaag
     6181 gtcgatgtgg atgttgctgg gcgttttctg cggccgcggc tatagaagga gcatatcaaa
     6241 ttgcaaacaa cgaactaatc tctctttcag agcaacaact attggattgc tctacgcaga
     6301 acaaaggctg cgagggcgga ctaatgactg tcgcttacga cttcttactt cagaacaatg
     6361 gcgggggcat taccacagag actaactatg aatacctagg tgaacagtac acatgcagaa
     6421 gccgagagaa aacagcagca gtgcaaataa gtagttataa agtcgtgcct gaaggtgaaa
     6481 catcactatt acaagccgta actaaacagc cagtgtccat tggaatagct gctagccaag
     6541 atttacagtt ttacgcggga ggaacttatg acggaaactg tgccgatcaa attaaccatg
     6601 ctgtaacagc gataggatat ggaactgatg aggaaggtca gaaatattgg atagtgaaga
     6661 attcatgggg gagtgattgg ggtgaggaag gatatatgag aattgctaga gatgttggag
     6721 ttgatggtgg ccattgtggc attgcaaagg ttgcgtcgtt ccctactgct tgagcttctc
     6781 tagctagagt cgatcgacaa gctcgagttt ctccataata atgtgtgagt agttcccaga
     6841 taagggaatt agggttccta tagggtttcg ctcatgtgtt gagcatataa gaaaccctta
     6901 gtatgtattt gtatttgtaa aatacttcta tcaataaaat ttctaattcc taaaaccaaa
     6961 atccagtact aaaatccaga tcgctgcaag aggatgcaca tgtgaccgag ggacacgaag
     7021 tgatccgttt aaactatcag tgtttgacag gatatattgg cgggtaaacc taagagaaaa
     7081 gagcgtttat tagaataatc ggatatttaa aagggcgtga aaaggtttat ccgttcgtcc
     7141 atttgtatgt gccagc
//
