# Supplementary material for: Bioengineering secreted proteases converts divergent Rcr3 orthologs and paralogs into extracellular immune co-receptors
Source: bioRxiv preprint, doi:10.1101/2024.02.14.580413, version 2 (2024-05-23)
Supplement: Dataset S2 [file 580413_file07.zip › S2_Dataset/pJK211.gb]

LOCUS       pJK211                  8868 bp    DNA     circular UNA 29-JAN-2024
DEFINITION  pPINKa-HC-Pip1ΔSP-6xHis.
ACCESSION   urn.local...2cui-ecqffyc
VERSION     urn.local...2cui-ecqffyc
KEYWORDS    .
SOURCE      
  ORGANISM  .
FEATURES             Location/Qualifiers
     promoter        2..937
                     /gene="Pichia pastoris AOX1"
                     /note="AOX1 promoter; inducible promoter, regulated by
                     methanol"
                     /note="Derived using Geneious Prime 2020.1.1 'Annotate
                     from Database' based on nucleotide similarity"
                     /label="Pichia pastoris AOX1 promoter"
     CDS             941..1195
                     /codon_start=1
                     /gene="MF-alpha-1"
                     /product="N-terminal secretion signal from S. cerevisiae 
                     alpha-factor (modified)"
                     /note="alpha-factor secretion signal"
                     /note="Cleavage by the Kex2 protease occurs after the 
                     dibasic KR sequence."
                     /note="Derived using Geneious Prime 2020.1.1 'Annotate
                     from Database' based on protein similarity"
                     /label="MF-alpha-1 CDS"
     CDS             <1199..>2146
                     /gene="pip1"
                     /codon_start=1
                     /product="phytophthora-inhibited protease 1"
                     /protein_id="ABG23376.1"
                     /db_xref="GI:108937128"
                     /label="pip1 CDS"
     CDS             2147..2173
                     /product="HHHHHH epitope"
                     /note="HisG epitope"
                     /note="Derived using Geneious Prime 2020.1.1 'Annotate
                     from Database' based on protein similarity"
                     /label="HHHHHH epitope CDS"
     terminator      2218..2467
                     /gene="S. cerevisiae CYC1"
                     /note="CYC1 terminator; transcription terminator for CYC1"
                     /note="Derived using Geneious Prime 2020.1.1 'Annotate
                     from Database' based on nucleotide similarity"
                     /label="S. cerevisiae CYC1 terminator"
     promoter        2487..2499
                     /gene="Pichia pastoris ADE2"
                     /note="PpADE2 HC promoter; weak 13-bp promoter fragment
                     that requires high-copy integration for efficient
                     expression"
                     /note="Derived using Geneious Prime 2020.1.1 'Annotate
                     from Database' based on nucleotide similarity"
                     /label="Pichia pastoris ADE2 promoter Minimal (High copy)"
     CDS             2500..4191
                     /codon_start=1
                     /gene="Pichia pastoris ADE2"
                     /product="phosphoribosylaminoimidazole carboxylase from 
                     Pichia pastoris"
                     /note="PpADE2"
                     /note="essential for the biosynthesis of purine 
                     nucleotides, including adenine"
                     /note="Derived using Geneious Prime 2020.1.1 'Annotate
                     from Database' based on protein similarity"
                     /label="Pichia pastoris ADE2 CDS"
     promoter        4418..4567
                     /gene="Pichia pastoris TRP2"
                     /note="PpTRP2 promoter; promoter for Pichia pastoris TRP2"
                     /note="Derived using Geneious Prime 2020.1.1 'Annotate
                     from Database' based on nucleotide similarity"
                     /label="Pichia pastoris TRP2 promoter"
     CDS             4568..6184
                     /codon_start=1
                     /gene="Pichia pastoris TRP2"
                     /product="anthranilate synthase from Pichia pastoris"
                     /note="PpTRP2"
                     /note="catalyzes the initial step of tryptophan 
                     biosynthesis"
                     /note="Derived using Geneious Prime 2020.1.1 'Annotate
                     from Database' based on protein similarity"
                     /label="Pichia pastoris TRP2 CDS"
     protein_bind    complement(6270..6286)
                     /bound_moiety="lac repressor encoded by lacI"
                     /note="lac operator"
                     /note="The lac repressor binds to the lac operator to 
                     inhibit transcription in E. coli. This inhibition can be
                     relieved by adding lactose or
                     isopropyl-beta-D-thiogalactopyranoside (IPTG)."
                     /note="Derived using Geneious Prime 2020.1.1 'Annotate
                     from Database' based on nucleotide similarity"
                     /label="lac operator protein bind"
     promoter        complement(6294..6324)
                     /note="lac promoter"
                     /note="promoter for the E. coli lac operon"
                     /note="Derived using Geneious Prime 2020.1.1 'Annotate
                     from Database' based on nucleotide similarity"
                     /label="lac promoter"
     protein_bind    complement(6339..6360)
                     /bound_moiety="E. coli catabolite activator protein"
                     /note="CAP binding site"
                     /note="CAP binding activates transcription in the presence
                      of cAMP."
                     /note="Derived using Geneious Prime 2020.1.1 'Annotate
                     from Database' based on nucleotide similarity"
                     /label="CAP binding site protein bind"
     regulatory      complement(6459..6837)
                     /regulatory_class="other"
                     /note="ColE1 ori"
                     /note="Derived using Geneious Prime 2020.1.1 'Annotate
                     from Database' based on nucleotide similarity"
                     /label="ColE1 ori regulatory"
     misc_feature    complement(6465..6528)
                     /name="L-strand Y effector site"
                     /note="L-strand Y effector site"
                     /note="Derived using Geneious Prime 2020.1.1 'Annotate
                     from Database' based on nucleotide similarity"
                     /label="L-strand Y effector site"
     rep_origin      complement(6648..7216)
                     /direction="RIGHT"
                     /note="high-copy-number ColE1/pMB1/pBR322/pUC origin of 
                     replication; ori"
                     /note="Derived using Geneious Prime 2020.1.1 'Annotate
                     from Database' based on nucleotide similarity"
                     /label="ori rep origin"
     misc_RNA        complement(6648..7200)
                     /name="RNA-II"
                     /note="Derived using Geneious Prime 2020.1.1 'Annotate
                     from Database' based on nucleotide similarity"
                     /label="RNA-II"
     misc_RNA        7090..7197
                     /name="RNA-I"
                     /note="Derived using Geneious Prime 2020.1.1 'Annotate
                     from Database' based on nucleotide similarity"
                     /label="RNA-I"
     terminator      7166..7199
                     /name="Tndr"
                     /note="rho independent terminator"
                     /note="Derived using Geneious Prime 2020.1.1 'Annotate
                     from Database' based on nucleotide similarity"
                     /label="Tndr"
     terminator      7219..7257
                     /name="Tndr"
                     /note="rho independent terminator"
                     /note="Derived using Geneious Prime 2020.1.1 'Annotate
                     from Database' based on nucleotide similarity"
                     /label="Tndr"
     terminator      complement(7259..7406)
                     /Note="Beta-lactamase TEM terminator"
                     /note="Derived using Geneious Prime 2023.2.1 'Annotate
                     from Database' based on nucleotide similarity"
                     /label="bla terminator"
     CDS             complement(7407..8267)
                     /gene="bla"
                     /function="ampicillin resistance"
                     /codon_start=1
                     /transl_table=11
                     /product="beta-lactamase"
                     /protein_id="AHK23082.1"
                     /db_xref="GI:588295035"
                     /note="Derived using Geneious Prime 2020.1.1 'Annotate
                     from Database' based on protein similarity"
                     /label="bla CDS"
     promoter        complement(8268..8372)
                     /gene="bla"
                     /note="AmpR promoter"
                     /note="Derived using Geneious Prime 2020.1.1 'Annotate
                     from Database' based on nucleotide similarity"
                     /label="bla promoter"
     terminator      complement(8373..8653)
                     /Note="sacB terminator region"
                     /locus_tag="KYX49_05600"
                     /note="Derived using Geneious Prime 2023.2.1 'Annotate
                     from Database' based on nucleotide similarity"
                     /label="sacB terminator"
     terminator      complement(8373..8467)
                     /Note="recombinase family protein terminator"
                     /note="Derived using Geneious Prime 2023.2.1 'Annotate
                     from Database' based on nucleotide similarity"
                     /label="recombinase family protein terminator"
     misc_feature    8605..8615
                     /name="hairpin"
                     /note="Derived using Geneious Prime 2020.1.1 'Annotate
                     from Database' based on nucleotide similarity"
                     /label="hairpin"
     misc_feature    complement(8613..>8867)
                     /gene="lacZ"
                     /note="beta-galactosidase fragment"
                     /note="Derived using Geneious Prime 2020.1.1 'Annotate
                     from Database' based on protein similarity"
                     /label="lacZ fragment"
ORIGIN      
        1 agatctaaca tccaaagacg aaaggttgaa tgaaaccttt ttgccatccg acatccacag
       61 gtccattctc acacataagt gccaaacgca acaggagggg atacactagc agcagaccgt
      121 tgcaaacgca ggacctccac tcctcttctc ctcaacaccc acttttgcca tcgaaaaacc
      181 agcccagtta ttgggcttga ttggagctcg ctcattccaa ttccttctat taggctacta
      241 acaccatgac tttattagcc tgtctatcct ggcccccctg gcgaggttca tgtttgttta
      301 tttccgaatg caacaagctc cgcattacac ccgaacatca ctccagatga gggctttctg
      361 agtgtggggt caaatagttt catgttcccc aaatggccca aaactgacag tttaaacgct
      421 gtcttggaac ctaatatgac aaaagcgtga tctcatccaa gatgaactaa gtttggttcg
      481 ttgaaatgct aacggccagt tggtcaaaaa gaaacttcca aaagtcggca taccgtttgt
      541 cttgtttggt attgattgac gaatgctcaa aaataatctc attaatgctt agcgcagtct
      601 ctctatcgct tctgaacccc ggtgcacctg tgccgaaacg caaatgggga aacacccgct
      661 ttttggatga ttatgcattg tctccacatt gtatgcttcc aagattctgg tgggaatact
      721 gctgatagcc taacgttcat gatcaaaatt taactgttct aacccctact tgacagcaat
      781 atataaacag aaggaagctg ccctgtctta aacctttttt tttatcatca ttattagctt
      841 actttcataa ttgcgactgg ttccaattga caagcttttg attttaacga cttttaacga
      901 caacttgaga agatcaaaaa acaactaatt attcgaaacg atgagatttc cttcaatttt
      961 tactgctgtt ttattcgcag catcctccgc attagctgct ccagtcaaca ctacaacaga
     1021 agatgaaacg gcacaaattc cggctgaagc tgtcatcggt tactcagatt tagaagggga
     1081 tttcgatgtt gctgttttgc cattttccaa cagcacaaat aacgggttat tgtttataaa
     1141 tactactatt gccagcattg ctgctaaaga agaaggggta tctctcgaga aaagaggtcg
     1201 caacttaaaa gaattatcca tgcttgaaag gcatgaaaat tggatggttc atcatggacg
     1261 tgtatacaaa gatgatatag aaaaagaaca ccgcttcaag acattcaagg aaaacgttga
     1321 gttcatcgaa tctttcaaca agaacggaac tcaacgttat aagctagccg tcaataaata
     1381 tgctgatctg accactgagg aattcacaac atcatttatg gggctcgaca cttcattact
     1441 atcccagcaa gaatcaacag ctacaacaac gtcctttaaa tatgatagtg tgactgaagt
     1501 gccgaatagc atggactgga gaaagagagg gagtgtcaca ggagtcaagg atcaaggtgt
     1561 atgtggatgt tgttgggcat tttctgcggc cgcggctata gaaggagcat atcaaattgc
     1621 aaacaacgaa ctaatctctc tttcagagca acaactattg gattgctcta cgcagaacaa
     1681 aggctgcgag ggcggactaa tgactgtcgc ttacgacttc ttacttcaga acaatggcgg
     1741 gggcattacc acagagacta actatcctta tgaagaagct caaaatgttt gcaagaccga
     1801 acaaccagca gcagttacta tcaatggcta cgaagtcgta ccatctgacg agtcatcgtt
     1861 gttgaaagct gtagtgaatc agcctatttc tgttggtatt gcggctaacg atgagtttca
     1921 tatgtacgga agtggaatat atgatggaag ttgtaattct agactgaatc atgcagtgac
     1981 agttataggt tatgggacaa gtgaagaaga tggtacaaaa tattggatag tgaagaattc
     2041 atgggggagt gattggggtg aggaaggata tatgagaatt gctagagatg ttggagttga
     2101 tggtggccat tgtggcattg caaaggttgc gtcgttccct actgctggtg gccatcatca
     2161 ccatcaccac tgagcttgcc ggccatttaa atacaggccc cttttccttt gtcgatatca
     2221 tgtaattagt tatgtcacgc ttacattcac gccctcctcc cacatccgct ctaaccgaaa
     2281 aggaaggagt tagacaacct gaagtctagg tccctattta ttttttttaa tagttatgtt
     2341 agtattaaga acgttattta tatttcaaat ttttcttttt tttctgtaca aacgcgtgta
     2401 cgcatgtaac attatactga aaaccttgct tgagaaggtt ttgggacgct cgaaggcttt
     2461 aatttgcaag ctggatccgc ggccgccttc caaactctca tggattctca ggtaataggt
     2521 attctaggag gaggccagct aggccgaatg attgttgagg ccgctagcag gctcaatatc
     2581 aagaccgtga ttcttgatga tggtttttca cctgctaagc acattaatgc tgcgcaagac
     2641 cacatcgacg gatcattcaa agatgaggag gctatcgcca agttagctgc caaatgtgat
     2701 gttctcactg tagagattga gcatgtcaac acagatgctc taaagagagt tcaagacaga
     2761 actggaatca agatatatcc tttaccagag acaatcgaac taatcaagga taagtacttg
     2821 caaaaggaac atttgatcaa gcacaacatt tcggtgacaa agtctcaggg tatagaatct
     2881 aatgaaaagg cgctgctttt gtttggagaa gagaatggat ttccatatct gttgaagtcc
     2941 cggactatgg cttatgatgg aagaggcaat tttgtagtgg agtctaaaga ggacatcagt
     3001 aaggcattag agttcttgaa agatcgtcca ttgtatgccg agaagtttgc tccttttgtt
     3061 aaagaattag cggtaatggt tgtgagatca ctggaaggcg aagtattctc ctacccaacc
     3121 gtagaaactg tgcacaagga caatatctgt catattgtgt atgctccggc cagagttaat
     3181 gacaccatcc aaaagaaagc tcaaatatta gctgaaaaca ctgtcaagac tttcccaggc
     3241 gctggaatct tcggagttga gatgttccta ttgtctgatg gagaacttct tgtaaatgag
     3301 attgctccaa ggccccacaa ttctggtcac tatacaatcg atgcatgtgt aacatctcag
     3361 ttcgaagcac atgtaagagc cataactggt ctgccaatgc cactagattt caccaaacta
     3421 tctacttcca acaccaacgc tattatgctc aatgttttgg gtgctgaaaa atctcacggg
     3481 gaattagagt tttgtagaag agccttagaa acacccggtg cttctgtata tctgtacgga
     3541 aagaccaccc gattggctcg taagatgggt catatcaaca taataggatc ttccatgttg
     3601 gaagcagaac aaaagttaga gtacattcta gaagaatcaa cccacttacc atccagtact
     3661 gtatcagctg acactaaacc gttggttgga gttatcatgg gttcagactc tgatctacct
     3721 gtgatttcga aaggttgcga tattttaaaa cagtttggtg ttccattcga agttactatt
     3781 gtctctgctc atagaacacc acagagaatg accagatatg cctttgaagc cgctagtaga
     3841 ggtatcaagg ctatcattgc aggtgctggt ggtgctgctc atcttccagg aatggttgct
     3901 gccatgactc cgttgccagt cattggtgtt cctgtcaagg gctctacgtt ggatggtgta
     3961 gactcgctac actcgattgt ccaaatgcct agaggtgttc ctgtggctac ggttgctatc
     4021 aacaacgcca ccaatgccgc tctgttggcc atcaggattt taggtacaat tgaccacaaa
     4081 tggcaaaagg aaatgtccaa gtatatgaat gcaatggaaa ccgaagtgtt ggggaaggca
     4141 tccaacttgg aatctgaagg gtatgaatcc tatttgaaga atcgtctttg aatttagtat
     4201 tgttttttaa tagatgtata tataatagta cacgtaactt atctattcca ttcataattt
     4261 tattttaaag gttcggtaga aatttgtcct ccaaaaagtt ggttagagcc tggcagtttt
     4321 gataggcatt attatagatt gggtaatatt taccctgcac ctggaggaac tttgcaaaga
     4381 gcctcatgtg cggcgcgcca ggccataatg gccaaacggt ttctcaatta ctatatacta
     4441 ctaaccattt acctgtagcg tatttctttt ccctcttcgc gaaagctcaa gggcatcttc
     4501 ttgactcatg aaaaatatct ggatttcttc tgacagatca tcacccttga gcccaactct
     4561 ctagcctatg agtgtaagtg atagtcatct tgcaacagat tattttggaa cgcaactaac
     4621 aaagcagata cacccttcag cagaatcctt tctggatatt gtgaagaatg atcgccaaag
     4681 tcacagtcct gagacagttc ctaatcttta ccccatttac aagttcatcc aatcagactt
     4741 cttaacgcct catctggctt atatcaagct taccaacagt tcagaaactc ccagtccaag
     4801 tttcttgctt gaaagtgcga agaatggtga caccgttgac aggtacacct ttatgggaca
     4861 ttcccccaga aaaataatca agactgggcc tttagagggt gctgaagttg accccttggt
     4921 gcttctggaa aaagaactga agggcaccag acaagcgcaa cttcctggta ttcctcgtct
     4981 aagtggtggt gccataggat acatctcgta cgattgtatt aagtactttg aaccaaaaac
     5041 tgaaagaaaa ctgaaagatg ttttgcaact tccggaagca gctttgatgt tgttcgacac
     5101 gatcgtggct tttgacaatg tttatcaaag attccaggta attggaaacg tttctctatc
     5161 cgttgatgac tcggacgaag ctattcttga gaaatattat aagacaagag aagaagtgga
     5221 aaagatcagt aaagtggtat ttgacaataa aactgttccc tactatgaac agaaagatat
     5281 tattcaaggc caaacgttca cctctaatat tggtcaggaa gggtatgaaa accatgttcg
     5341 caagctgaaa gaacatattc tgaaaggaga catcttccaa gctgttccct ctcaaagggt
     5401 agccaggccg acctcattgc accctttcaa catctatcgt catttgagaa ctgtcaatcc
     5461 ttctccatac atgttctata ttgactatct agacttccaa gttgttggtg cttcacctga
     5521 attactagtt aaatccgaca acaacaacaa aatcatcaca catcctattg ctggaactct
     5581 tcccagaggt aaaactatcg aagaggacga caattatgct aagcaattga agtcgtcttt
     5641 gaaagacagg gccgagcacg tcatgctggt agatttggcc agaaatgata ttaaccgtgt
     5701 gtgtgagccc accagtacca cggttgatcg tttattgact gtggagagat tttctcatgt
     5761 gatgcatctt gtgtcagaag tcagtggaac attaagacca aacaagactc gcttcgatgc
     5821 tttcagatcc attttcccag caggaaccgt ctccggtgct ccgaaggtaa gagcaatgca
     5881 actcatagga gaattggaag gagaaaagag aggtgtttat gcgggggccg taggacactg
     5941 gtcgtacgat ggaaaatcga tggacacatg tattgcctta agaacaatgg tcgtcaagga
     6001 cggtgtcgct taccttcaag ccggaggtgg aattgtctac gattctgacc cctatgacga
     6061 gtacatcgaa accatgaaca aaatgagatc caacaataac accatcttgg aggctgagaa
     6121 aatctggacc gataggttgg ccagagacga gaatcaaagt gaatccgaag aaaacgatca
     6181 atgaacggag gacgtaagta ggaatttatg gtttggccat aatggcctag cttggcgtaa
     6241 tcatggtcat agctgtttcc tgtgtgaaat tgttatccgc tcacaattcc acacaacata
     6301 cgagccggaa gcataaagtg taaagcctgg ggtgcctaat gagtgagcta actcacatta
     6361 attgcgttgc gctcactgcc cgctttccag tcgggaaacc tgtcgtgcca gctgcattaa
     6421 tgaatcggcc aacgcgcggg gagaggcggt ttgcgtattg ggcgctcttc cgcttcctcg
     6481 ctcactgact cgctgcgctc ggtcgttcgg ctgcggcgag cggtatcagc tcactcaaag
     6541 gcggtaatac ggttatccac agaatcaggg gataacgcag gaaagaacat gtgagcaaaa
     6601 ggccagcaaa aggccaggaa ccgtaaaaag gccgcgttgc tggcgttttt ccataggctc
     6661 cgcccccctg acgagcatca caaaaatcga cgctcaagtc agaggtggcg aaacccgaca
     6721 ggactataaa gataccaggc gtttccccct ggaagctccc tcgtgcgctc tcctgttccg
     6781 accctgccgc ttaccggata cctgtccgcc tttctccctt cgggaagcgt ggcgctttct
     6841 catagctcac gctgtaggta tctcagttcg gtgtaggtcg ttcgctccaa gctgggctgt
     6901 gtgcacgaac cccccgttca gcccgaccgc tgcgccttat ccggtaacta tcgtcttgag
     6961 tccaacccgg taagacacga cttatcgcca ctggcagcag ccactggtaa caggattagc
     7021 agagcgaggt atgtaggcgg tgctacagag ttcttgaagt ggtggcctaa ctacggctac
     7081 actagaagga cagtatttgg tatctgcgct ctgctgaagc cagttacctt cggaaaaaga
     7141 gttggtagct cttgatccgg caaacaaacc accgctggta gcggtggttt ttttgtttgc
     7201 aagcagcaga ttacgcgcag aaaaaaagga tctcaagaag atcctttgat cttttctacg
     7261 gggtctgacg ctcagtggaa cgaaaactca cgttaaggga ttttggtcat gagattatca
     7321 aaaaggatct tcacctagat ccttttaaat taaaaatgaa gttttaaatc aatctaaagt
     7381 atatatgagt aaacttggtc tgacagttac caatgcttaa tcagtgaggc acctatctca
     7441 gcgatctgtc tatttcgttc atccatagtt gcctgactcc ccgtcgtgta gataactacg
     7501 atacgggagg gcttaccatc tggccccagt gctgcaatga taccgcggga cccacgctca
     7561 ccggctccag atttatcagc aataaaccag ccagccggaa gggccgagcg cagaagtggt
     7621 cctgcaactt tatccgcctc catccagtct attaattgtt gccgggaagc tagagtaagt
     7681 agttcgccag ttaatagttt gcgcaacgtt gttgccattg ctacaggcat cgtggtgtca
     7741 cgctcgtcgt ttggtatggc ttcattcagc tccggttccc aacgatcaag gcgagttaca
     7801 tgatccccca tgttgtgcaa aaaagcggtt agctccttcg gtcctccgat cgttgtcaga
     7861 agtaagttgg ccgcagtgtt atcactcatg gttatggcag cactgcataa ttctcttact
     7921 gtcatgccat ccgtaagatg cttttctgtg actggtgagt actcaaccaa gtcattctga
     7981 gaatagtgta tgcggcgacc gagttgctct tgcccggcgt caatacggga taataccgcg
     8041 ccacatagca gaactttaaa agtgctcatc attggaaaac gttcttcggg gcgaaaactc
     8101 tcaaggatct taccgctgtt gagatccagt tcgatgtaac ccactcgtgc acccaactga
     8161 tcttcagcat cttttacttt caccagcgtt tctgggtgag caaaaacagg aaggcaaaat
     8221 gccgcaaaaa agggaataag ggcgacacgg aaatgttgaa tactcatact cttccttttt
     8281 caatattatt gaagcattta tcagggttat tgtctcatga gcggatacat atttgaatgt
     8341 atttagaaaa ataaacaaat aggggttccg cgcacatttc cccgaaaagt gccacctgac
     8401 gtctaagaaa ccattattat catgacatta acctataaaa ataggcgtat cacgaggccc
     8461 tttcgtctcg cgcgtttcgg tgatgacggt gaaaacctct gacacatgca gctcccggag
     8521 acggtcacag cttgtctgta agcggatgcc gggagcagac aagcccgtca gggcgcgtca
     8581 gcgggtgttg gcgggtgtcg gggctggctt aactatgcgg catcagagca gattgtactg
     8641 agagtgcacc atatgcggtg tgaaataccg cacagatgcg taaggagaaa ataccgcatc
     8701 aggcgccatt cgccattcag gctgcgcaac tgttgggaag ggcgatcggt gcgggcctct
     8761 tcgctattac gccagctggc gaaaggggga tgtgctgcaa ggcgattaag ttgggtaacg
     8821 ccagggtttt cccagtcacg acgttgtaaa acgacggcca gtgaattg
//
