# Supplementary material for: Bioengineering secreted proteases converts divergent Rcr3 orthologs and paralogs into extracellular immune co-receptors
Source: bioRxiv preprint, doi:10.1101/2024.02.14.580413, version 2 (2024-05-23)
Supplement: Dataset S2 [file 580413_file07.zip › S2_Dataset/pJK049-028.gb]

LOCUS       pJK049-028              3196 bp    DNA     circular UNA 29-JAN-2024
DEFINITION  pL0M-nsCDS1-P0P1R2R3P4R5R6.
ACCESSION   urn.local...2cu0-ecqffy9
VERSION     urn.local...2cu0-ecqffy9
KEYWORDS    .
SOURCE      
  ORGANISM  .
FEATURES             Location/Qualifiers
     terminator      1..95
                     /Note="recombinase family protein terminator"
                     /note="Derived using Geneious Prime 2023.2.1 'Annotate
                     from Database' based on nucleotide similarity"
                     /label="recombinase family protein terminator"
     promoter        96..200
                     /gene="bla"
                     /note="AmpR promoter"
                     /note="Derived using Geneious Prime 2020.1.1 'Annotate
                     from Database' based on nucleotide similarity"
                     /label="bla promoter"
     CDS             201..1208
                     /name="aadA CDS"
                     /gene="aadA"
                     /product="ANT(3'')-Ia family aminoglycoside
                     nucleotidyltransferase AadA1"
                     /note="confers resistance against aminoglycosides
                     (PF01909)"
                     /transl_table=11
                     /note="Derived using Geneious Prime 2020.1.1 'Annotate
                     from Database' based on protein similarity"
                     /label="aadA CDS"
     promoter        complement(301..329)
                     /gene="intI1"
                     /note="Derived using Geneious Prime 2020.1.1 'Annotate
                     from Database' based on nucleotide similarity"
                     /label="int1 promoter"
     terminator      1212..1359
                     /Note="Beta-lactamase TEM terminator"
                     /note="Derived using Geneious Prime 2023.2.1 'Annotate
                     from Database' based on nucleotide similarity"
                     /label="bla terminator"
     terminator      complement(1361..1399)
                     /name="Tndr"
                     /note="rho independent terminator"
                     /note="Derived using Geneious Prime 2020.1.1 'Annotate
                     from Database' based on nucleotide similarity"
                     /label="Tndr"
     rep_origin      1402..1970
                     /direction="RIGHT"
                     /note="high-copy-number ColE1/pMB1/pBR322/pUC origin of 
                     replication; ori"
                     /note="Derived using Geneious Prime 2020.1.1 'Annotate
                     from Database' based on nucleotide similarity"
                     /label="ori rep origin"
     misc_RNA        1418..1970
                     /name="RNA-II"
                     /note="Derived using Geneious Prime 2020.1.1 'Annotate
                     from Database' based on nucleotide similarity"
                     /label="RNA-II"
     terminator      complement(1419..1452)
                     /name="Tndr"
                     /note="rho independent terminator"
                     /note="Derived using Geneious Prime 2020.1.1 'Annotate
                     from Database' based on nucleotide similarity"
                     /label="Tndr"
     misc_RNA        complement(1421..1528)
                     /name="RNA-I"
                     /note="Derived using Geneious Prime 2020.1.1 'Annotate
                     from Database' based on nucleotide similarity"
                     /label="RNA-I"
     regulatory      1781..2159
                     /regulatory_class="other"
                     /note="ColE1 ori"
                     /note="Derived using Geneious Prime 2020.1.1 'Annotate
                     from Database' based on nucleotide similarity"
                     /label="ColE1 ori regulatory"
     misc_feature    2057..2064
                     /note="DnaA box"
                     /note="Derived using Geneious Prime 2023.2.1 'Annotate
                     from Database' based on nucleotide similarity"
                     /label="DnaA box"
     misc_feature    2090..2153
                     /name="L-strand Y effector site"
                     /note="L-strand Y effector site"
                     /note="Derived using Geneious Prime 2020.1.1 'Annotate
                     from Database' based on nucleotide similarity"
                     /label="L-strand Y effector site"
     CDS             <2222..>2524
                     /gene="pip1"
                     /product="phytophthora-inhibited protease 1"
                     /protein_id="ABG23376.1"
                     /db_xref="GI:108937128"
                     /note="Derived using Geneious Prime 2020.1.1 'Annotate
                     from Database' based on nucleotide similarity"
                     /label="Pip1 pro-domain fragment CDS"
     CDS             <2525..>2605
                     /gene="pip1"
                     /product="phytophthora-inhibited protease 1"
                     /protein_id="ABG23376.1"
                     /db_xref="GI:108937128"
                     /note="Derived using Geneious Prime 2020.1.1 'Annotate
                     from Database' based on nucleotide similarity"
                     /label="Pip1 fragment 1 CDS"
     CDS             <2606..>2710
                     /gene="Rcr3"
                     /note="required for Cf-2-dependent disease resistance"
                     /product="cysteine protease"
                     /protein_id="AAM19207.1"
                     /db_xref="GI:20334373"
                     /note="Derived using Geneious Prime 2020.1.1 'Annotate
                     from Database' based on nucleotide similarity"
                     /label="Rcr3pim fragment 2 CDS"
     CDS             <2711..>2779
                     /gene="Rcr3"
                     /note="required for Cf-2-dependent disease resistance"
                     /product="cysteine protease"
                     /protein_id="AAM19207.1"
                     /db_xref="GI:20334373"
                     /note="Derived using Geneious Prime 2020.1.1 'Annotate
                     from Database' based on nucleotide similarity"
                     /label="Rcr3pim fragment 3 CDS"
     CDS             <2780..>2899
                     /gene="pip1"
                     /product="phytophthora-inhibited protease 1"
                     /protein_id="ABG23376.1"
                     /db_xref="GI:108937128"
                     /note="Derived using Geneious Prime 2020.1.1 'Annotate
                     from Database' based on nucleotide similarity"
                     /label="Pip1 fragment 4 CDS"
     CDS             <2900..>3037
                     /gene="Rcr3"
                     /note="required for Cf-2-dependent disease resistance"
                     /product="cysteine protease"
                     /protein_id="AAM19207.1"
                     /db_xref="GI:20334373"
                     /note="Derived using Geneious Prime 2020.1.1 'Annotate
                     from Database' based on nucleotide similarity"
                     /label="Rcr3pim fragment 5 CDS"
     CDS             <3038..3166
                     /gene="Rcr3"
                     /note="required for Cf-2-dependent disease resistance"
                     /product="cysteine protease"
                     /protein_id="AAM19207.1"
                     /db_xref="GI:20334373"
                     /note="Derived using Geneious Prime 2020.1.1 'Annotate
                     from Database' based on nucleotide similarity"
                     /label="Rcr3pim fragment 6 CDS"
ORIGIN      
        1 gacgaaaggg cctcgtgata cgcctatttt tataggttaa tgtcatgata ataatggttt
       61 cttagacgtc aggtggcact tttcggggaa atgtgcgcgg aacccctatt tgtttatttt
      121 tctaaataca ttcaaatatg tatccgctca tgagacaata accctgataa atgcttcaat
      181 aatattgaaa aaggaagagt atgcgctcac gcaactggtc cagaaccttg accgaacgca
      241 gcggtggtaa cggcgcagtg gcggttttca tggcttgtta tgactgtttt tttggggtac
      301 agtctatgcc tcgggcatcc aagcagcaag cgcgttacgc cgtgggtcga tgtttgatgt
      361 tatggagcag caacgatgtt acgcagcagg gcagtcgccc taaaacaaag ttaaacatca
      421 tgagggaagc ggtgatcgcc gaagtatcga ctcaactatc agaggtagtt ggcgtcatcg
      481 agcgccatct cgaaccgacg ttgctggccg tacatttgta cggctccgca gtggatggcg
      541 gcctgaagcc acacagcgat attgatttgc tggttacggt gaccgtaagg cttgatgaaa
      601 caacgcggcg agctttgatc aacgaccttt tggaaacttc ggcttcccct ggagagagcg
      661 agattctccg cgctgtagaa gtcaccattg ttgtgcacga cgacatcatt ccgtggcgtt
      721 atccagctaa gcgcgaactg caatttggag aatggcagcg caatgacatt cttgcaggta
      781 tcttcgagcc agccacgatc gacattgatc tggctatctt gctgacaaaa gcaagagaac
      841 atagcgttgc cttggtaggt ccagcggcgg aggaactctt tgatccggtt cctgaacagg
      901 atctatttga ggcgctaaat gaaaccttaa cgctatggaa ctcgccgccc gactgggctg
      961 gcgatgagcg aaatgtagtg cttacgttgt cccgcatttg gtacagcgca gtaaccggca
     1021 aaatcgcgcc gaaggatgtc gctgccgact gggcaatgga gcgcctgccg gcccagtatc
     1081 agcccgtcat acttgaagct agacaggctt atcttggaca agaagaagat cgcttggcct
     1141 cgcgcgcaga tcagttggaa gaatttgtcc attacgtaaa aggcgagatc accaaggtag
     1201 tcggcaaata actgtcagac caagtttact catatatact ttagattgat ttaaaacttc
     1261 atttttaatt taaaaggatc taggtgaaga tcctttttga taatctcatg accaaaatcc
     1321 cttaacgtga gttttcgttc cactgagcgt cagaccccgt agaaaagatc aaaggatctt
     1381 cttgagatcc tttttttctg cgcgtaatct gctgcttgca aacaaaaaaa ccaccgctac
     1441 cagcggtggt ttgtttgccg gatcaagagc taccaactct ttttccgaag gtaactggct
     1501 tcagcagagc gcagatacca aatactgtcc ttctagtgta gccgtagtta ggccaccact
     1561 tcaagaactc tgtagcaccg cctacatacc tcgctctgct aatcctgtta ccagtggctg
     1621 ctgccagtgg cgataagtcg tgtcttaccg ggttggactc aagacgatag ttaccggata
     1681 aggcgcagcg gtcgggctga acggggggtt cgtgcacaca gcccagcttg gagcgaacga
     1741 cctacaccga actgagatac ctacagcgtg agctatgaga aagcgccacg cttcccgaag
     1801 ggagaaaggc ggacaggtat ccggtaagcg gcagggtcgg aacaggagag cgcacgaggg
     1861 agcttccagg gggaaacgcc tggtatcttt atagtcctgt cgggtttcgc cacctctgac
     1921 ttgagcgtcg atttttgtga tgctcgtcag gggggcggag cctatggaaa aacgccagca
     1981 acgcggcctt tttacggttc ctggcctttt gctggccttt tgctcacatg ttctttcctg
     2041 cgttatcccc tgattctgtg gataaccgta ttaccgcctt tgagtgagct gataccgctc
     2101 gccgcagccg aacgaccgag cgcagcgagt cagtgagcga ggaagcggaa gagcgcccaa
     2161 tacgcaaacc gcctctcccc gcgcgttggc cgattcatta atcactctgt ggtctcaagg
     2221 tcgcaactta aaagaattat ccatgcttga aaggcatgaa aattggatgg ttcatcatgg
     2281 acgtgtatac aaagatgata tagaaaaaga acaccgcttc aagacattca aggaaaacgt
     2341 tgagttcatc gaatctttca acaagaacgg aactcaacgt tataagctag ccgtcaataa
     2401 atatgctgat ctgaccactg aggaattcac aacatcattt atggggctcg acacttcatt
     2461 actatcccag caagaatcaa cagctacaac aacgtccttt aaatatgata gtgtgactga
     2521 agtgccgaat agcatggact ggagaaagag agggagtgtc acaggagtca aggatcaagg
     2581 tgtatgtgga tgttgttggg cattttctgc agttggatca ctagaaggag cctacaaaat
     2641 tgcaacaggc aacttgatgg aattctctga acaggaactt ctcgattgca ccaccaacaa
     2701 ttatggctgc aacggaggtt taatgacgaa tgcattcgat tttatcatag aaaatggtgg
     2761 aatttcaagg gaatcagact atccttatga agaagctcaa aatgtttgca agaccgaaca
     2821 accagcagca gttactatca atggctacga agtcgtacca tctgacgagt catcgttgtt
     2881 gaaagctgta gtgaatcagc cagtgtccat tggaatagct gctagccaag atttacagtt
     2941 ttacgcggga ggaacttatg acggaaactg tgccgatcaa attaaccatg ctgtaacagc
     3001 gataggatat ggaactgatg aggaaggtca gaaatattgg ttgttgaaga attcatgggg
     3061 aacaagttgg ggcgagaatg ggtttatgaa aattataaga gattctgggg atccttcagg
     3121 tctttgtgat atcgcaaaga tgtcatctta tccaaacata gcatgagctt tgagaccacg
     3181 aagtggctct tcagtg
//
