# Supplementary material for: Bioengineering secreted proteases converts divergent Rcr3 orthologs and paralogs into extracellular immune co-receptors
Source: bioRxiv preprint, doi:10.1101/2024.02.14.580413, version 2 (2024-05-23)
Supplement: Dataset S2 [file 580413_file07.zip › S2_Dataset/pJK100-032p.gb]

LOCUS       pJK100-032p             8841 bp    DNA     circular UNA 29-JAN-2024
DEFINITION  pL2M-P19//2x35S::NtPR1a-P0P1R2R3R4R5R6.
ACCESSION   urn.local...2cvh-ecqffyi
VERSION     urn.local...2cvh-ecqffyi
KEYWORDS    .
SOURCE      
  ORGANISM  .
FEATURES             Location/Qualifiers
     misc_feature    1..2785
                     /note="pVS1ori short"
                     /note="Derived using Geneious Prime 2023.1.2 'Annotate
                     from Database' based on nucleotide similarity"
                     /label="pVS1ori short"
     CDS             193..822
                     /note="StaA; similar to IncC2"
                     /codon_start=1
                     /transl_table=11
                     /product="pVS1 partitioning protein"
                     /protein_id="AAD19678.1"
                     /db_xref="GI:4378781"
                     /note="Derived using Geneious Prime 2023.1.2 'Annotate
                     from Database' based on protein similarity"
                     /label="pVS1 partitioning protein CDS"
     CDS             843..1058
                     /note="ORF3; not required for stable maintenance"
                     /codon_start=1
                     /transl_table=11
                     /product="hypothetical protein"
                     /protein_id="AAD19679.1"
                     /db_xref="GI:4378782"
                     /note="Derived using Geneious Prime 2023.1.2 'Annotate
                     from Database' based on protein similarity"
                     /label="hypothetical protein CDS"
     misc_feature    1089..1101
                     /name="KorB box"
                     /note="KorB box"
                     /note="Derived using Geneious Prime 2023.1.2 'Annotate
                     from Database' based on nucleotide similarity"
                     /label="KorB box"
     CDS             1217..2323
                     /note="RepA"
                     /transl_table=11
                     /product="pVS1 replication protein"
                     /protein_id="AAD19680.1"
                     /db_xref="GI:4378783"
                     /note="Derived using Geneious Prime 2023.1.2 'Annotate
                     from Database' based on protein similarity"
                     /label="pVS1 replication protein CDS"
     rep_origin      2389..2583
                     /note="pVS1 origin of replication"
                     /note="Derived using Geneious Prime 2023.1.2 'Annotate
                     from Database' based on nucleotide similarity"
                     /label="pVS1 origin of replication rep origin"
     misc_feature    2389..2396
                     /note="DnaA box"
                     /note="Derived using Geneious Prime 2023.1.2 'Annotate
                     from Database' based on nucleotide similarity"
                     /label="DnaA box"
     repeat_region   2400..2483
                     /note="21 bp repeats"
                     /rpt_type="direct"
                     /note="Derived using Geneious Prime 2023.1.2 'Annotate
                     from Database' based on nucleotide similarity"
                     /label="21 bp repeats repeat region"
     misc_feature    2484..2575
                     /note="AT-rich region"
                     /note="Derived using Geneious Prime 2023.1.2 'Annotate
                     from Database' based on nucleotide similarity"
                     /label="AT-rich region"
     misc_feature    2576..2583
                     /note="DnaA box"
                     /note="Derived using Geneious Prime 2023.1.2 'Annotate
                     from Database' based on nucleotide similarity"
                     /label="DnaA box"
     promoter        2791..2895
                     /gene="bla"
                     /note="AmpR promoter"
                     /note="Derived using Geneious Prime 2023.1.2 'Annotate
                     from Database' based on nucleotide similarity"
                     /label="bla promoter"
     CDS             2896..3690
                     /gene="aphA"
                     /function="kanamycin resistance"
                     /codon_start=1
                     /transl_table=11
                     /product="aminoglycoside 3'-phosphotransferase"
                     /protein_id="ADZ30886.1"
                     /db_xref="GI:325559604"
                     /note="Derived using Geneious Prime 2023.1.2 'Annotate
                     from Database' based on protein similarity"
                     /label="aphA CDS"
     terminator      3691..3838
                     /Note="Beta-lactamase TEM terminator"
                     /note="Derived using Geneious Prime 2023.1.2 'Annotate
                     from Database' based on nucleotide similarity"
                     /label="bla terminator"
     terminator      complement(3840..3878)
                     /name="Tndr"
                     /note="rho independent terminator"
                     /note="Derived using Geneious Prime 2023.1.2 'Annotate
                     from Database' based on nucleotide similarity"
                     /label="Tndr"
     rep_origin      3881..4449
                     /direction="RIGHT"
                     /note="high-copy-number ColE1/pMB1/pBR322/pUC origin of 
                     replication; ori"
                     /note="Derived using Geneious Prime 2023.1.2 'Annotate
                     from Database' based on nucleotide similarity"
                     /label="ori rep origin"
     misc_RNA        3897..4449
                     /name="RNA-II"
                     /note="Derived using Geneious Prime 2023.1.2 'Annotate
                     from Database' based on nucleotide similarity"
                     /label="RNA-II"
     terminator      complement(3898..3931)
                     /name="Tndr"
                     /note="rho independent terminator"
                     /note="Derived using Geneious Prime 2023.1.2 'Annotate
                     from Database' based on nucleotide similarity"
                     /label="Tndr"
     misc_RNA        complement(3900..4007)
                     /name="RNA-I"
                     /note="Derived using Geneious Prime 2023.1.2 'Annotate
                     from Database' based on nucleotide similarity"
                     /label="RNA-I"
     misc_feature    4516..4662
                     /note="LB; left border. Identical to sequence near
                     agrocinopine synthase on Agrobacterium tumefaciens strain
                     1D1460 plasmid pTi1D1460 (CP032929 nucleotides 161,573 -
                     161,719). "
                     /note="Derived using Geneious Prime 2023.1.2 'Annotate
                     from Database' based on nucleotide similarity"
                     /label="LB; left border"
     misc_feature    4585..4609
                     /note="T-DNA left border sequence (Thole et al., (2007)
                     Plant Physiol 145:1211-1219)"
                     /note="Derived using Geneious Prime 2023.1.2 'Annotate
                     from Database' based on nucleotide similarity"
                     /label="misc"
     terminator      complement(4701..5408)
                     /note="OCS terminator"
                     /note="octopine synthase terminator"
                     /note="Derived using Geneious Prime 2023.1.2 'Annotate
                     from Database' based on nucleotide similarity"
                     /label="OCS terminator"
     CDS             complement(5416..5934)
                     /gene="p19"
                     /note="Tombusvirus RNA silencing suppressor 19 kDa
                     protein; similar to CAC01277.1; characterized in PubMed ID
                     18944038"
                     /codon_start=1
                     /transl_table=11
                     /product="RNA silencing suppressor 19 kDa protein"
                     /protein_id="AIN46664.1"
                     /db_xref="GI:684152027"
                     /note="Derived using Geneious Prime 2023.1.2 'Annotate
                     from Database' based on protein similarity"
                     /label="p19 CDS"
     promoter        complement(5939..6319)
                     /note="mas1'-2' mannopine synthase promoter; mas2' drives
                     MCS2 ORF; mas1' truncated by 96 nt; enhancer elements,
                     TATA box, and start codon missing"
                     /note="Derived using Geneious Prime 2023.1.2 'Annotate
                     from Database' based on nucleotide similarity"
                     /label="truncated MAS promoter"
     promoter        6359..7102
                     /note="Double CaMV 35S"
                     /note="Derived using Geneious Prime 2023.1.2 'Annotate
                     from Database' based on nucleotide similarity"
                     /label="2x35S pro (Plant Parts Kit)"
     misc_feature    7135..7189
                     /note="TMV Omega; translational enhancer from the tobacco
                     mosaic virus 5'-leader sequence (Gallie et al., 1988)"
                     /note="Derived using Geneious Prime 2023.1.2 'Annotate
                     from Database' based on nucleotide similarity"
                     /label="TMV Omega (Plant parts kit)"
     sig_peptide     7197..7286
                     /peptide="MGFVLFSQLPSFLLVSTLLLFLVISHSCRA"
                     /note="Derived using Geneious Prime 2023.1.2 'Annotate
                     from Database' based on protein similarity"
                     /label="signal peptide"
     CDS             7197..7286
                     /codon_start=1
                     /transl_table=1
                     /note="Nicotiana tabacum PR1a signal peptide (AA 1 to 30)"
                     /note="Derived using Geneious Prime 2023.1.2 'Annotate
                     from Database' based on protein similarity"
                     /label="NtPR1a SP CDS"
     CDS             join(7287,7477..7481)
                     /label="linker CDS"
     intron          7288..7476
                     /Note="Portable intron (PIV2 aka IV2)"
                     /note="Derived using Geneious Prime 2023.1.2 'Annotate
                     from Database' based on nucleotide similarity"
                     /label="PIV2"
     CDS             <7482..>7784
                     /gene="pip1"
                     /product="phytophthora-inhibited protease 1"
                     /protein_id="ABG23376.1"
                     /db_xref="GI:108937128"
                     /note="Derived using Geneious Prime 2020.1.1 'Annotate
                     from Database' based on nucleotide similarity"
                     /label="Pip1 pro-domain fragment CDS"
     CDS             <7785..>7865
                     /gene="pip1"
                     /product="phytophthora-inhibited protease 1"
                     /protein_id="ABG23376.1"
                     /db_xref="GI:108937128"
                     /note="Derived using Geneious Prime 2020.1.1 'Annotate
                     from Database' based on nucleotide similarity"
                     /label="Pip1 fragment 1 CDS"
     CDS             <7866..>7970
                     /gene="Rcr3"
                     /note="required for Cf-2-dependent disease resistance"
                     /product="cysteine protease"
                     /protein_id="AAM19207.1"
                     /db_xref="GI:20334373"
                     /note="Derived using Geneious Prime 2020.1.1 'Annotate
                     from Database' based on nucleotide similarity"
                     /label="Rcr3pim fragment 2 CDS"
     CDS             <7971..>8039
                     /gene="Rcr3"
                     /note="required for Cf-2-dependent disease resistance"
                     /product="cysteine protease"
                     /protein_id="AAM19207.1"
                     /db_xref="GI:20334373"
                     /note="Derived using Geneious Prime 2020.1.1 'Annotate
                     from Database' based on nucleotide similarity"
                     /label="Rcr3pim fragment 3 CDS"
     CDS             <8040..>8162
                     /gene="Rcr3"
                     /note="required for Cf-2-dependent disease resistance"
                     /product="cysteine protease"
                     /protein_id="AAM19207.1"
                     /db_xref="GI:20334373"
                     /note="Derived using Geneious Prime 2020.1.1 'Annotate
                     from Database' based on nucleotide similarity"
                     /label="Rcr3pim fragment 4 CDS"
     CDS             <8163..>8300
                     /gene="Rcr3"
                     /note="required for Cf-2-dependent disease resistance"
                     /product="cysteine protease"
                     /protein_id="AAM19207.1"
                     /db_xref="GI:20334373"
                     /note="Derived using Geneious Prime 2020.1.1 'Annotate
                     from Database' based on nucleotide similarity"
                     /label="Rcr3pim fragment 5 CDS"
     CDS             <8301..8429
                     /gene="Rcr3"
                     /note="required for Cf-2-dependent disease resistance"
                     /product="cysteine protease"
                     /protein_id="AAM19207.1"
                     /db_xref="GI:20334373"
                     /note="Derived using Geneious Prime 2020.1.1 'Annotate
                     from Database' based on nucleotide similarity"
                     /label="Rcr3pim fragment 6 CDS"
     terminator      8434..8637
                     /note="CaMV poly(A) signal; cauliflower mosaic virus
                     polyadenylation signal"
                     /note="Plant parts kit"
                     /note="Derived using Geneious Prime 2023.1.2 'Annotate
                     from Database' based on nucleotide similarity"
                     /label="35S terminator"
     misc_feature    complement(8683..8837)
                     /note="RB; Right border. Identical to sequence near
                     D-nopaline dehydrogenase on Agrobacterium tumefaciens
                     strain 1D1460 plasmid pTi1D1460 (CP032929 nucleotides
                     186,435 - 186,589). "
                     /note="Derived using Geneious Prime 2023.1.2 'Annotate
                     from Database' based on nucleotide similarity"
                     /label="RB"
     misc_feature    8701..8725
                     /note="T-DNA right border sequence (Thole et al., (2007)
                     Plant Physiol 145:1211-1219)"
                     /note="Derived using Geneious Prime 2023.1.2 'Annotate
                     from Database' based on nucleotide similarity"
                     /label="misc"
ORIGIN      
        1 cgtgcggctg catgaaatcc tggccggttt gtctgatgcc aagctggcgg cctggccggc
       61 cagcttggcc gctgaagaaa ccgagcgccg ccgtctaaaa aggtgatgtg tatttgagta
      121 aaacagcttg cgtcatgcgg tcgctgcgta tatgatgcga tgagtaaata aacaaatacg
      181 caaggggaac gcatgaaggt tatcgctgta cttaaccaga aaggcgggtc aggcaagacg
      241 accatcgcaa cccatctagc ccgcgccctg caactcgccg gggccgatgt tctgttagtc
      301 gattccgatc cccagggcag tgcccgcgat tgggcggccg tgcgggaaga tcaaccgcta
      361 accgttgtcg gcatcgaccg cccgacgatt gaccgcgacg tgaaggccat cggccggcgc
      421 gacttcgtag tgatcgacgg agcgccccag gcggcggact tggctgtgtc cgcgatcaag
      481 gcagccgact tcgtgctgat tccggtgcag ccaagccctt acgacatatg ggccaccgcc
      541 gacctggtgg agctggttaa gcagcgcatt gaggtcacgg atggaaggct acaagcggcc
      601 tttgtcgtgt cgcgggcgat caaaggcacg cgcatcggcg gtgaggttgc cgaggcgctg
      661 gccgggtacg agctgcccat tcttgagtcc cgtatcacgc agcgcgtgag ctacccaggc
      721 actgccgccg ccggcacaac cgttcttgaa tcagaacccg agggcgacgc tgcccgcgag
      781 gtccaggcgc tggccgctga aattaaatca aaactcattt gagttaatga ggtaaagaga
      841 aaatgagcaa aagcacaaac acgctaagtg ccggccgtcc gagcgcacgc agcagcaagg
      901 ctgcaacgtt ggccagcctg gcagacacgc cagccatgaa gcgggtcaac tttcagttgc
      961 cggcggagga tcacaccaag ctgaagatgt acgcggtacg ccaaggcaag accattaccg
     1021 agctgctatc tgaatacatc gcgcagctac cagagtaaat gagcaaatga ataaatgagt
     1081 agatgaattt tagcggctaa aggaggcggc atggaaaatc aagaacaacc aggcaccgac
     1141 gccgtggaat gccccatgtg tggaggaacg ggcggttggc caggcgtaag cggctgggtt
     1201 gtctgccggc cctgcaatgg cactggaacc cccaagcccg aggaatcggc gtgacggtcg
     1261 caaaccatcc ggcccggtac aaatcggcgc ggcgctgggt gatgacctgg tggagaagtt
     1321 gaaggccgcg caggccgccc agcggcaacg catcgaggca gaagcacgcc ccggtgaatc
     1381 gtggcaagcg gccgctgatc gaatccgcaa agaatcccgg caaccgccgg cagccggtgc
     1441 gccgtcgatt aggaagccgc ccaagggcga cgagcaacca gattttttcg ttccgatgct
     1501 ctatgacgtg ggcacccgcg atagtcgcag catcatggac gtggccgttt tccgtctgtc
     1561 gaagcgtgac cgacgagctg gcgaggtgat ccgctacgag cttccagacg ggcacgtaga
     1621 ggtttccgca gggccggccg gcatggccag tgtgtgggat tacgacctgg tactgatggc
     1681 ggtttcccat ctaaccgaat ccatgaaccg ataccgggaa gggaagggag acaagcccgg
     1741 ccgcgtgttc cgtccacacg ttgcggacgt actcaagttc tgccggcgag ccgatggcgg
     1801 aaagcagaaa gacgacctgg tagaaacctg cattcggtta aacaccacgc acgttgccat
     1861 gcagcgtacg aagaaggcca agaacggccg cctggtgacg gtatccgagg gtgaagcctt
     1921 gattagccgc tacaagatcg taaagagcga aaccgggcgg ccggagtaca tcgagatcga
     1981 gctagctgat tggatgtacc gcgagatcac agaaggcaag aacccggacg tgctgacggt
     2041 tcaccccgat tactttttga tcgatcccgg catcggccgt tttctctacc gcctggcacg
     2101 ccgcgccgca ggcaaggcag aagccagatg gttgttcaag acgatctacg aacgcagtgg
     2161 cagcgccgga gagttcaaga agttctgttt caccgtgcgc aagctgatcg ggtcaaatga
     2221 cctgccggag tacgatttga aggaggaggc ggggcaggct ggcccgatcc tagtcatgcg
     2281 ctaccgcaac ctgatcgagg gcgaagcatc cgccggttcc taatgtacgg agcagatgct
     2341 agggcaaatt gccctagcag gggaaaaagg tcgaaaaagc ttctttcctg tggatagcac
     2401 gtacattggg aacccaaagc cgtacattgg gaaccggaac ccgtacattg ggaacccaaa
     2461 gccgtacatt gggaaccggt cacacatgta agtgactgat ataaaagaga aaaaaggcga
     2521 tttttccgcc taaaactctt taaaacttat taaaactctt aaaacccgcc tggcctgtgc
     2581 ataactgtct ggccagcgca cagccgaaca gctgcaaaaa gcgcctaccc ttcggtcgct
     2641 gcgctcccta cgccccgccg cttcgcgtcg gcctatcgcg gccgctggcc gctcaaaaat
     2701 ggctggccta cggccaggca atctaccagg gcgcggacaa gccgcgccgt cgccactcga
     2761 ccgccggcgc ccacatcaag gctccgagtg cgcggaaccc ctatttgttt atttttctaa
     2821 atacattcaa atatgtatcc gctcatgaga caataaccct gataaatgct tcaataatat
     2881 tgaaaaagga agagtatggc taaaatgaga atatcaccgg aattgaaaaa actgatcgaa
     2941 aaataccgct gcgtaaaaga tacggaagga atgtctcctg ctaaggtata taagctggtg
     3001 ggagaaaatg aaaacctata tttaaaaatg acggacagcc ggtataaagg gaccacctat
     3061 gatgtggaac gggaaaagga catgatgcta tggctggaag gaaagctgcc tgttccaaag
     3121 gtcctgcact ttgaacggca tgatggctgg agcaatctgc tcatgagtga ggccgatggc
     3181 gtcctttgct cggaagagta tgaagatgaa caaagccctg aaaagattat cgagctgtat
     3241 gcggagtgca tcaggctctt tcactccatc gacatatcgg attgtcccta tacgaatagc
     3301 ttagacagcc gcttagccga attggattac ttactgaata acgatctggc cgatgtggat
     3361 tgcgaaaact gggaagagga cactccattt aaagatccgc gcgagctgta tgatttttta
     3421 aagacggaaa agcccgaaga ggaacttgtc ttttcccacg gcgacctggg agacagcaac
     3481 atctttgtga aagatggcaa agtaagtggc tttattgatc ttgggagaag cggcagggcg
     3541 gacaagtggt atgacattgc cttctgcgtc cggtcgctca gggaggatat cggggaagaa
     3601 cagtatgtcg agctattttt tgacttactg gggatcaagc ctgattggga gaaaataaaa
     3661 tattatattt tactggatga attgttttag ctgtcagacc aagtttactc atatatactt
     3721 tagattgatt taaaacttca tttttaattt aaaaggatct aggtgaagat cctttttgat
     3781 aatctcatga ccaaaatccc ttaacgtgag ttttcgttcc actgagcgtc agaccccgta
     3841 gaaaagatca aaggatcttc ttgagatcct ttttttctgc gcgtaatctg ctgcttgcaa
     3901 acaaaaaaac caccgctacc agcggtggtt tgtttgccgg atcaagagct accaactctt
     3961 tttccgaagg taactggctt cagcagagcg cagataccaa atactgttct tctagtgtag
     4021 ccgtagttag gccaccactt caagaactct gtagcaccgc ctacatacct cgctctgcta
     4081 atcctgttac cagtggctgc tgccagtggc gataagtcgt gtcttaccgg gttggactca
     4141 agacgatagt taccggataa ggcgcagcgg tcgggctgaa cggggggttc gtgcacacag
     4201 cccagcttgg agcgaacgac ctacaccgaa ctgagatacc tacagcgtga gctatgagaa
     4261 agcgccacgc ttcccgaagg gagaaaggcg gacaggtatc cggtaagcgg cagggtcgga
     4321 acaggagagc gcacgaggga gcttccaggg ggaaacgcct ggtatcttta tagtcctgtc
     4381 gggtttcgcc acctctgact tgagcgtcga tttttgtgat gctcgtcagg ggggcggagc
     4441 ctatggaaaa acgccagcaa cgcggccttt ttacggttcc tgctcggatc tgttggaccg
     4501 gacagtagtc atggttgatg ggctgcctgt atcgagtggt gattttgtgc cgagctgccg
     4561 gtcggggagc tgttggctgg ctggtggcag gatatattgt ggtgtaaaca aattgacgct
     4621 tagacaactt aataacacat tgcggacgtt tttaatgtac tggggttgaa cactctgtgc
     4681 cgaattcgga tccagcggtc ctgctgagcc tcgacatgtt gtcgcaaaat tcgccctgga
     4741 cccgcccaac gatttgtcgt cactgtcaag gtttgacctg cacttcattt ggggcccaca
     4801 tacaccaaaa aaatgctgca taattctcgg ggcagcaagt cggttacccg gccgccgtgc
     4861 tggaccgggt tgaatggtgc ccgtaacttt cggtagagcg gacggccaat actcaacttc
     4921 aaggaatctc acccatgcgc gccggcgggg aaccggagtt cccttcagtg agcgttatta
     4981 gttcgccgct cggtgtgtcg tagatactag cccctggggc acttttgaaa tttgaataag
     5041 atttatgtaa tcagtctttt aggtttgacc ggttctgccg ctttttttaa aattggattt
     5101 gtaataataa aacgcaattg tttgttattg tggcgctcta tcatagatgt cgctataaac
     5161 ctattcagca caatatattg ttttcatttt aatattgtac atataagtag tagggtacaa
     5221 tcagtaaatt gaacggagaa tattattcat aaaaatacga tagtaacggg tgatatattc
     5281 attagaatga accgaaaccg gcggtaagga tctgagctac acatgctcag gttttttaca
     5341 acgtgcacaa cagaattgaa agcaaatatc atgcgatcat aggcttctcg catatctcat
     5401 taaagcagga caagcttact cgctttcttt ttcgaaagtt tgagtacctt cagggcatcc
     5461 tcttgataca ttactttcca cttcgattgg ggcaagctgt agcagttctt gcttagaccg
     5521 aattgccatc tcacagagat gctgaagagt tcgcgaccct ccagaaacgg tgatactaac
     5581 tcctcgaaac cgaatactat aggtacatcc gatctggtcg aaaccgaaaa atcgagatgc
     5641 tgcatagtta accgaatctc ccgtccaaga tccaaggact ctgtgcagtg aagcttccgt
     5701 cctgtcgtat ctgagatatc tcttaaatac aactttcccg aaaccccagc tttccttgaa
     5761 accaagggga ttatcttgat tcgaattcgt ctcatcgtta tgtagccgcc actcagtcca
     5821 actcggactt tcgtcaggaa gtttgaaggg agaagtggta cctcctgatc ctccatccca
     5881 acgttcactg ttagcttgtt ccctagcgtc gtttccttgt atagctcgtt ccatcattcg
     5941 atttggtgta tcgagattgg ttatgaaatt cagatgctag tgtaatgtat tggtaatttg
     6001 ggaagatata ataggaagca aggctattta tccatttctg aaaaggcgaa atggcgtcac
     6061 cgcgagcgtc acgcgcattc cgttcttgct gtaaagcgtt gtttggtaca cttttgacta
     6121 gcgaggcttg gcgtgtcagc gtatctattc aaaagtcgtt aatggctgcg gatcaagaaa
     6181 aagttggaat agaaacagaa tacccgcgaa attcaggccc ggttgccatg tcctacacgc
     6241 cgaaataaac gaccaaatta gtagaaaaat aaaaactgac taggatactt acgtcacgtc
     6301 ttgcgcactg atttgaaaaa tctcaatata aactccgcaa gaattcaagc ttggaggtca
     6361 acatggtgga gcacgacact ctggtctact ccaaaaatgt caaagataca gtctcagaag
     6421 atcaaagggc tattgagact tttcaacaaa ggataatttc gggaaacctc ctcggattcc
     6481 attgcccagc tatctgtcac ttcatcgaaa ggacagtaga aaaggaaggt ggctcctaca
     6541 aatgccatca ttgcgataaa ggaaaggcta tcattcaaga tctctctgcc gacagtggtc
     6601 ccaaagatgg acccccaccc acgaggagca tcgtggaaaa agaagaggtt ccaaccacgt
     6661 ctacaaagca agtggattga tgtgataaca tggtggagca cgacactctg gtctactcca
     6721 aaaatgtcaa agatacagtc tcagaagatc aaagggctat tgagactttt caacaaagga
     6781 taatttcggg aaacctcctc ggattccatt gcccagctat ctgtcacttc atcgaaagga
     6841 cagtagaaaa ggaaggtggc tcctacaaat gccatcattg cgataaagga aaggctatca
     6901 ttcaagatct ctctgccgac agtggtccca aagatggacc cccacccacg aggagcatcg
     6961 tggaaaaaga agaggttcca accacgtcta caaagcaagt ggattgatgt gacatctcca
     7021 ctgacgtaag ggatgacgca caatcccact atccttcgca agacccttcc tctatataag
     7081 gaagttcatt tcatttggag aggacacgct cgagtataag agctcatttt tacaacaatt
     7141 accaacaaca acaaacaaca aacaacatta caattacatt tacaattatc gatacaatgg
     7201 gatttgttct cttttcacaa ttgccttcat ttcttcttgt ctctacactt ctcttattcc
     7261 tagtaatatc ccactcttgc cgtgcaggta agtttctgct tctacctttg atatatatat
     7321 aataattatc attaattagt agtaatataa tatttcaaat atttttttca aaataaaaga
     7381 atgtagtata tagcaattgc ttttctgtag tttataagtg tgtatatttt aatttataac
     7441 ttttctaata tatgaccaaa atttgttgat gtgcaggagg tcgcaactta aaagaattat
     7501 ccatgcttga aaggcatgaa aattggatgg ttcatcatgg acgtgtatac aaagatgata
     7561 tagaaaaaga acaccgcttc aagacattca aggaaaacgt tgagttcatc gaatctttca
     7621 acaagaacgg aactcaacgt tataagctag ccgtcaataa atatgctgat ctgaccactg
     7681 aggaattcac aacatcattt atggggctcg acacttcatt actatcccag caagaatcaa
     7741 cagctacaac aacgtccttt aaatatgata gtgtgactga agtgccgaat agcatggact
     7801 ggagaaagag agggagtgtc acaggagtca aggatcaagg tgtatgtgga tgttgttggg
     7861 cattttctgc agttggatca ctagaaggag cctacaaaat tgcaacaggc aacttgatgg
     7921 aattctctga acaggaactt ctcgattgca ccaccaacaa ttatggctgc aacggaggtt
     7981 taatgacgaa tgcattcgat tttatcatag aaaatggtgg aatttcaagg gaatcagact
     8041 atgaatacct aggtgaacag tacacatgca gaagccgaga gaaaacagca gcagtgcaaa
     8101 taagtagtta taaagtcgtg cctgaaggtg aaacatcact attacaagcc gtaactaaac
     8161 agccagtgtc cattggaata gctgctagcc aagatttaca gttttacgcg ggaggaactt
     8221 atgacggaaa ctgtgccgat caaattaacc atgctgtaac agcgatagga tatggaactg
     8281 atgaggaagg tcagaaatat tggttgttga agaattcatg gggaacaagt tggggcgaga
     8341 atgggtttat gaaaattata agagattctg gggatccttc aggtctttgt gatatcgcaa
     8401 agatgtcatc ttatccaaac atagcatgag cttctctagc tagagtcgat cgacaagctc
     8461 gagtttctcc ataataatgt gtgagtagtt cccagataag ggaattaggg ttcctatagg
     8521 gtttcgctca tgtgttgagc atataagaaa cccttagtat gtatttgtat ttgtaaaata
     8581 cttctatcaa taaaatttct aattcctaaa accaaaatcc agtactaaaa tccagatcgc
     8641 tactagagga tgcacatgtg accgagggac acgaagtgat ccgtttaaac tatcagtgtt
     8701 tgacaggata tattggcggg taaacctaag agaaaagagc gtttattaga ataatcggat
     8761 atttaaaagg gcgtgaaaag gtttatccgt tcgtccattt gtatgtgcat gccaaccaca
     8821 gggttcccct cgggagtcag c
//
