# Supplementary material for: Bioengineering secreted proteases converts divergent Rcr3 orthologs and paralogs into extracellular immune co-receptors
Source: bioRxiv preprint, doi:10.1101/2024.02.14.580413, version 2 (2024-05-23)
Supplement: Dataset S2 [file 580413_file07.zip › S2_Dataset/pJK049-039.gb]

LOCUS       pJK049-039              3202 bp    DNA     circular UNA 29-JAN-2024
DEFINITION  pL0M-nsCDS1-P0R1P2P3R4R5P6.
ACCESSION   urn.local...2cto-ecqffy7
VERSION     urn.local...2cto-ecqffy7
KEYWORDS    .
SOURCE      
  ORGANISM  .
FEATURES             Location/Qualifiers
     terminator      1..95
                     /Note="recombinase family protein terminator"
                     /note="Derived using Geneious Prime 2023.2.1 'Annotate
                     from Database' based on nucleotide similarity"
                     /label="recombinase family protein terminator"
     promoter        96..200
                     /gene="bla"
                     /note="AmpR promoter"
                     /note="Derived using Geneious Prime 2020.1.1 'Annotate
                     from Database' based on nucleotide similarity"
                     /label="bla promoter"
     CDS             201..1208
                     /name="aadA CDS"
                     /gene="aadA"
                     /product="ANT(3'')-Ia family aminoglycoside
                     nucleotidyltransferase AadA1"
                     /note="confers resistance against aminoglycosides
                     (PF01909)"
                     /transl_table=11
                     /note="Derived using Geneious Prime 2020.1.1 'Annotate
                     from Database' based on protein similarity"
                     /label="aadA CDS"
     promoter        complement(301..329)
                     /gene="intI1"
                     /note="Derived using Geneious Prime 2020.1.1 'Annotate
                     from Database' based on nucleotide similarity"
                     /label="int1 promoter"
     terminator      1212..1359
                     /Note="Beta-lactamase TEM terminator"
                     /note="Derived using Geneious Prime 2023.2.1 'Annotate
                     from Database' based on nucleotide similarity"
                     /label="bla terminator"
     terminator      complement(1361..1399)
                     /name="Tndr"
                     /note="rho independent terminator"
                     /note="Derived using Geneious Prime 2020.1.1 'Annotate
                     from Database' based on nucleotide similarity"
                     /label="Tndr"
     rep_origin      1402..1970
                     /direction="RIGHT"
                     /note="high-copy-number ColE1/pMB1/pBR322/pUC origin of 
                     replication; ori"
                     /note="Derived using Geneious Prime 2020.1.1 'Annotate
                     from Database' based on nucleotide similarity"
                     /label="ori rep origin"
     misc_RNA        1418..1970
                     /name="RNA-II"
                     /note="Derived using Geneious Prime 2020.1.1 'Annotate
                     from Database' based on nucleotide similarity"
                     /label="RNA-II"
     terminator      complement(1419..1452)
                     /name="Tndr"
                     /note="rho independent terminator"
                     /note="Derived using Geneious Prime 2020.1.1 'Annotate
                     from Database' based on nucleotide similarity"
                     /label="Tndr"
     misc_RNA        complement(1421..1528)
                     /name="RNA-I"
                     /note="Derived using Geneious Prime 2020.1.1 'Annotate
                     from Database' based on nucleotide similarity"
                     /label="RNA-I"
     regulatory      1781..2159
                     /regulatory_class="other"
                     /note="ColE1 ori"
                     /note="Derived using Geneious Prime 2020.1.1 'Annotate
                     from Database' based on nucleotide similarity"
                     /label="ColE1 ori regulatory"
     misc_feature    2057..2064
                     /note="DnaA box"
                     /note="Derived using Geneious Prime 2023.2.1 'Annotate
                     from Database' based on nucleotide similarity"
                     /label="DnaA box"
     misc_feature    2090..2153
                     /name="L-strand Y effector site"
                     /note="L-strand Y effector site"
                     /note="Derived using Geneious Prime 2020.1.1 'Annotate
                     from Database' based on nucleotide similarity"
                     /label="L-strand Y effector site"
     CDS             <2222..>2524
                     /gene="pip1"
                     /product="phytophthora-inhibited protease 1"
                     /protein_id="ABG23376.1"
                     /db_xref="GI:108937128"
                     /note="Derived using Geneious Prime 2020.1.1 'Annotate
                     from Database' based on nucleotide similarity"
                     /label="Pip1 pro-domain fragment CDS"
     CDS             <2525..>2605
                     /gene="Rcr3"
                     /note="required for Cf-2-dependent disease resistance"
                     /product="cysteine protease"
                     /protein_id="AAM19207.1"
                     /db_xref="GI:20334373"
                     /note="Derived using Geneious Prime 2020.1.1 'Annotate
                     from Database' based on nucleotide similarity"
                     /label="Rcr3pim fragment 1 CDS"
     CDS             <2606..>2710
                     /gene="pip1"
                     /product="phytophthora-inhibited protease 1"
                     /protein_id="ABG23376.1"
                     /db_xref="GI:108937128"
                     /note="Derived using Geneious Prime 2020.1.1 'Annotate
                     from Database' based on nucleotide similarity"
                     /label="Pip1 fragment 2 CDS"
     CDS             <2711..>2785
                     /gene="pip1"
                     /product="phytophthora-inhibited protease 1"
                     /protein_id="ABG23376.1"
                     /db_xref="GI:108937128"
                     /note="Derived using Geneious Prime 2020.1.1 'Annotate
                     from Database' based on nucleotide similarity"
                     /label="Pip1 fragment 3 CDS"
     CDS             <2786..>2908
                     /gene="Rcr3"
                     /note="required for Cf-2-dependent disease resistance"
                     /product="cysteine protease"
                     /protein_id="AAM19207.1"
                     /db_xref="GI:20334373"
                     /note="Derived using Geneious Prime 2020.1.1 'Annotate
                     from Database' based on nucleotide similarity"
                     /label="Rcr3pim fragment 4 CDS"
     CDS             <2909..>3046
                     /gene="Rcr3"
                     /note="required for Cf-2-dependent disease resistance"
                     /product="cysteine protease"
                     /protein_id="AAM19207.1"
                     /db_xref="GI:20334373"
                     /note="Derived using Geneious Prime 2020.1.1 'Annotate
                     from Database' based on nucleotide similarity"
                     /label="Rcr3pim fragment 5 CDS"
     CDS             <3047..3172
                     /gene="pip1"
                     /product="phytophthora-inhibited protease 1"
                     /protein_id="ABG23376.1"
                     /db_xref="GI:108937128"
                     /note="Derived using Geneious Prime 2020.1.1 'Annotate
                     from Database' based on nucleotide similarity"
                     /label="Pip1 fragment 6 CDS"
ORIGIN      
        1 gacgaaaggg cctcgtgata cgcctatttt tataggttaa tgtcatgata ataatggttt
       61 cttagacgtc aggtggcact tttcggggaa atgtgcgcgg aacccctatt tgtttatttt
      121 tctaaataca ttcaaatatg tatccgctca tgagacaata accctgataa atgcttcaat
      181 aatattgaaa aaggaagagt atgcgctcac gcaactggtc cagaaccttg accgaacgca
      241 gcggtggtaa cggcgcagtg gcggttttca tggcttgtta tgactgtttt tttggggtac
      301 agtctatgcc tcgggcatcc aagcagcaag cgcgttacgc cgtgggtcga tgtttgatgt
      361 tatggagcag caacgatgtt acgcagcagg gcagtcgccc taaaacaaag ttaaacatca
      421 tgagggaagc ggtgatcgcc gaagtatcga ctcaactatc agaggtagtt ggcgtcatcg
      481 agcgccatct cgaaccgacg ttgctggccg tacatttgta cggctccgca gtggatggcg
      541 gcctgaagcc acacagcgat attgatttgc tggttacggt gaccgtaagg cttgatgaaa
      601 caacgcggcg agctttgatc aacgaccttt tggaaacttc ggcttcccct ggagagagcg
      661 agattctccg cgctgtagaa gtcaccattg ttgtgcacga cgacatcatt ccgtggcgtt
      721 atccagctaa gcgcgaactg caatttggag aatggcagcg caatgacatt cttgcaggta
      781 tcttcgagcc agccacgatc gacattgatc tggctatctt gctgacaaaa gcaagagaac
      841 atagcgttgc cttggtaggt ccagcggcgg aggaactctt tgatccggtt cctgaacagg
      901 atctatttga ggcgctaaat gaaaccttaa cgctatggaa ctcgccgccc gactgggctg
      961 gcgatgagcg aaatgtagtg cttacgttgt cccgcatttg gtacagcgca gtaaccggca
     1021 aaatcgcgcc gaaggatgtc gctgccgact gggcaatgga gcgcctgccg gcccagtatc
     1081 agcccgtcat acttgaagct agacaggctt atcttggaca agaagaagat cgcttggcct
     1141 cgcgcgcaga tcagttggaa gaatttgtcc attacgtaaa aggcgagatc accaaggtag
     1201 tcggcaaata actgtcagac caagtttact catatatact ttagattgat ttaaaacttc
     1261 atttttaatt taaaaggatc taggtgaaga tcctttttga taatctcatg accaaaatcc
     1321 cttaacgtga gttttcgttc cactgagcgt cagaccccgt agaaaagatc aaaggatctt
     1381 cttgagatcc tttttttctg cgcgtaatct gctgcttgca aacaaaaaaa ccaccgctac
     1441 cagcggtggt ttgtttgccg gatcaagagc taccaactct ttttccgaag gtaactggct
     1501 tcagcagagc gcagatacca aatactgtcc ttctagtgta gccgtagtta ggccaccact
     1561 tcaagaactc tgtagcaccg cctacatacc tcgctctgct aatcctgtta ccagtggctg
     1621 ctgccagtgg cgataagtcg tgtcttaccg ggttggactc aagacgatag ttaccggata
     1681 aggcgcagcg gtcgggctga acggggggtt cgtgcacaca gcccagcttg gagcgaacga
     1741 cctacaccga actgagatac ctacagcgtg agctatgaga aagcgccacg cttcccgaag
     1801 ggagaaaggc ggacaggtat ccggtaagcg gcagggtcgg aacaggagag cgcacgaggg
     1861 agcttccagg gggaaacgcc tggtatcttt atagtcctgt cgggtttcgc cacctctgac
     1921 ttgagcgtcg atttttgtga tgctcgtcag gggggcggag cctatggaaa aacgccagca
     1981 acgcggcctt tttacggttc ctggcctttt gctggccttt tgctcacatg ttctttcctg
     2041 cgttatcccc tgattctgtg gataaccgta ttaccgcctt tgagtgagct gataccgctc
     2101 gccgcagccg aacgaccgag cgcagcgagt cagtgagcga ggaagcggaa gagcgcccaa
     2161 tacgcaaacc gcctctcccc gcgcgttggc cgattcatta atcactctgt ggtctcaagg
     2221 tcgcaactta aaagaattat ccatgcttga aaggcatgaa aattggatgg ttcatcatgg
     2281 acgtgtatac aaagatgata tagaaaaaga acaccgcttc aagacattca aggaaaacgt
     2341 tgagttcatc gaatctttca acaagaacgg aactcaacgt tataagctag ccgtcaataa
     2401 atatgctgat ctgaccactg aggaattcac aacatcattt atggggctcg acacttcatt
     2461 actatcccag caagaatcaa cagctacaac aacgtccttt aaatatgata gtgtgactga
     2521 agtgccgtct aacttggact ggagagagtc tggggctgtc actcaagtga aacatcaagg
     2581 tcgatgtgga tgttgctggg cgttttctgc ggccgcggct atagaaggag catatcaaat
     2641 tgcaaacaac gaactaatct ctctttcaga gcaacaacta ttggattgct ctacgcagaa
     2701 caaaggctgc gagggcggac taatgactgt cgcttacgac ttcttacttc agaacaatgg
     2761 cgggggcatt accacagaga ctaactatga atacctaggt gaacagtaca catgcagaag
     2821 ccgagagaaa acagcagcag tgcaaataag tagttataaa gtcgtgcctg aaggtgaaac
     2881 atcactatta caagccgtaa ctaaacagcc agtgtccatt ggaatagctg ctagccaaga
     2941 tttacagttt tacgcgggag gaacttatga cggaaactgt gccgatcaaa ttaaccatgc
     3001 tgtaacagcg ataggatatg gaactgatga ggaaggtcag aaatattgga tagtgaagaa
     3061 ttcatggggg agtgattggg gtgaggaagg atatatgaga attgctagag atgttggagt
     3121 tgatggtggc cattgtggca ttgcaaaggt tgcgtcgttc cctactgctt gagctttgag
     3181 accacgaagt ggctcttcag tg
//
