# Supplementary material for: Bioengineering secreted proteases converts divergent Rcr3 orthologs and paralogs into extracellular immune co-receptors
Source: bioRxiv preprint, doi:10.1101/2024.02.14.580413, version 2 (2024-05-23)
Supplement: Dataset S2 [file 580413_file07.zip › S2_Dataset/pJK595-07.gb]

LOCUS       pJK595-07               8841 bp    DNA     circular UNA 29-JAN-2024
DEFINITION  pL2M-P19//2x35S::NtPR1a-SmRcr3ΔSP^Rcr3#1.
ACCESSION   urn.local...2cyj-ecqffz6
VERSION     urn.local...2cyj-ecqffz6
KEYWORDS    .
SOURCE      
  ORGANISM  .
FEATURES             Location/Qualifiers
     misc_feature    1..2785
                     /note="pVS1ori short"
                     /note="Derived using Geneious Prime 2023.1.2 'Annotate
                     from Database' based on nucleotide similarity"
                     /label="pVS1ori short"
     CDS             193..822
                     /note="StaA; similar to IncC2"
                     /codon_start=1
                     /transl_table=11
                     /product="pVS1 partitioning protein"
                     /protein_id="AAD19678.1"
                     /db_xref="GI:4378781"
                     /note="Derived using Geneious Prime 2023.1.2 'Annotate
                     from Database' based on protein similarity"
                     /label="pVS1 partitioning protein CDS"
     CDS             843..1058
                     /note="ORF3; not required for stable maintenance"
                     /codon_start=1
                     /transl_table=11
                     /product="hypothetical protein"
                     /protein_id="AAD19679.1"
                     /db_xref="GI:4378782"
                     /note="Derived using Geneious Prime 2023.1.2 'Annotate
                     from Database' based on protein similarity"
                     /label="hypothetical protein CDS"
     misc_feature    1089..1101
                     /name="KorB box"
                     /note="KorB box"
                     /note="Derived using Geneious Prime 2023.1.2 'Annotate
                     from Database' based on nucleotide similarity"
                     /label="KorB box"
     CDS             1217..2323
                     /note="RepA"
                     /transl_table=11
                     /product="pVS1 replication protein"
                     /protein_id="AAD19680.1"
                     /db_xref="GI:4378783"
                     /note="Derived using Geneious Prime 2023.1.2 'Annotate
                     from Database' based on protein similarity"
                     /label="pVS1 replication protein CDS"
     rep_origin      2389..2583
                     /note="pVS1 origin of replication"
                     /note="Derived using Geneious Prime 2023.1.2 'Annotate
                     from Database' based on nucleotide similarity"
                     /label="pVS1 origin of replication rep origin"
     misc_feature    2389..2396
                     /note="DnaA box"
                     /note="Derived using Geneious Prime 2023.1.2 'Annotate
                     from Database' based on nucleotide similarity"
                     /label="DnaA box"
     repeat_region   2400..2483
                     /note="21 bp repeats"
                     /rpt_type="direct"
                     /note="Derived using Geneious Prime 2023.1.2 'Annotate
                     from Database' based on nucleotide similarity"
                     /label="21 bp repeats repeat region"
     misc_feature    2484..2575
                     /note="AT-rich region"
                     /note="Derived using Geneious Prime 2023.1.2 'Annotate
                     from Database' based on nucleotide similarity"
                     /label="AT-rich region"
     misc_feature    2576..2583
                     /note="DnaA box"
                     /note="Derived using Geneious Prime 2023.1.2 'Annotate
                     from Database' based on nucleotide similarity"
                     /label="DnaA box"
     promoter        2791..2895
                     /gene="bla"
                     /note="AmpR promoter"
                     /note="Derived using Geneious Prime 2023.1.2 'Annotate
                     from Database' based on nucleotide similarity"
                     /label="bla promoter"
     CDS             2896..3690
                     /gene="aphA"
                     /function="kanamycin resistance"
                     /codon_start=1
                     /transl_table=11
                     /product="aminoglycoside 3'-phosphotransferase"
                     /protein_id="ADZ30886.1"
                     /db_xref="GI:325559604"
                     /note="Derived using Geneious Prime 2023.1.2 'Annotate
                     from Database' based on protein similarity"
                     /label="aphA CDS"
     terminator      3691..3838
                     /Note="Beta-lactamase TEM terminator"
                     /note="Derived using Geneious Prime 2023.1.2 'Annotate
                     from Database' based on nucleotide similarity"
                     /label="bla terminator"
     terminator      complement(3840..3878)
                     /name="Tndr"
                     /note="rho independent terminator"
                     /note="Derived using Geneious Prime 2023.1.2 'Annotate
                     from Database' based on nucleotide similarity"
                     /label="Tndr"
     rep_origin      3881..4449
                     /direction="RIGHT"
                     /note="high-copy-number ColE1/pMB1/pBR322/pUC origin of 
                     replication; ori"
                     /note="Derived using Geneious Prime 2023.1.2 'Annotate
                     from Database' based on nucleotide similarity"
                     /label="ori rep origin"
     misc_RNA        3897..4449
                     /name="RNA-II"
                     /note="Derived using Geneious Prime 2023.1.2 'Annotate
                     from Database' based on nucleotide similarity"
                     /label="RNA-II"
     terminator      complement(3898..3931)
                     /name="Tndr"
                     /note="rho independent terminator"
                     /note="Derived using Geneious Prime 2023.1.2 'Annotate
                     from Database' based on nucleotide similarity"
                     /label="Tndr"
     misc_RNA        complement(3900..4007)
                     /name="RNA-I"
                     /note="Derived using Geneious Prime 2023.1.2 'Annotate
                     from Database' based on nucleotide similarity"
                     /label="RNA-I"
     misc_feature    4516..4662
                     /note="LB; left border. Identical to sequence near
                     agrocinopine synthase on Agrobacterium tumefaciens strain
                     1D1460 plasmid pTi1D1460 (CP032929 nucleotides 161,573 -
                     161,719). "
                     /note="Derived using Geneious Prime 2023.1.2 'Annotate
                     from Database' based on nucleotide similarity"
                     /label="LB; left border"
     misc_feature    4585..4609
                     /note="T-DNA left border sequence (Thole et al., (2007)
                     Plant Physiol 145:1211-1219)"
                     /note="Derived using Geneious Prime 2023.1.2 'Annotate
                     from Database' based on nucleotide similarity"
                     /label="misc"
     terminator      complement(4701..5408)
                     /note="OCS terminator"
                     /note="octopine synthase terminator"
                     /note="Derived using Geneious Prime 2023.1.2 'Annotate
                     from Database' based on nucleotide similarity"
                     /label="OCS terminator"
     CDS             complement(5416..5934)
                     /gene="p19"
                     /note="Tombusvirus RNA silencing suppressor 19 kDa
                     protein; similar to CAC01277.1; characterized in PubMed ID
                     18944038"
                     /codon_start=1
                     /transl_table=11
                     /product="RNA silencing suppressor 19 kDa protein"
                     /protein_id="AIN46664.1"
                     /db_xref="GI:684152027"
                     /note="Derived using Geneious Prime 2023.1.2 'Annotate
                     from Database' based on protein similarity"
                     /label="p19 CDS"
     promoter        complement(5939..6319)
                     /note="mas1'-2' mannopine synthase promoter; mas2' drives
                     MCS2 ORF; mas1' truncated by 96 nt; enhancer elements,
                     TATA box, and start codon missing"
                     /note="Derived using Geneious Prime 2023.1.2 'Annotate
                     from Database' based on nucleotide similarity"
                     /label="truncated MAS promoter"
     promoter        6359..7102
                     /note="Double CaMV 35S"
                     /note="Derived using Geneious Prime 2023.1.2 'Annotate
                     from Database' based on nucleotide similarity"
                     /label="2x35S pro (Plant Parts Kit)"
     misc_feature    7135..7189
                     /note="TMV Omega; translational enhancer from the tobacco
                     mosaic virus 5'-leader sequence (Gallie et al., 1988)"
                     /note="Derived using Geneious Prime 2023.1.2 'Annotate
                     from Database' based on nucleotide similarity"
                     /label="TMV Omega (Plant parts kit)"
     sig_peptide     7197..7286
                     /peptide="MGFVLFSQLPSFLLVSTLLLFLVISHSCRA"
                     /note="Derived using Geneious Prime 2023.1.2 'Annotate
                     from Database' based on protein similarity"
                     /label="signal peptide"
     CDS             7197..7286
                     /codon_start=1
                     /transl_table=1
                     /note="Nicotiana tabacum PR1a signal peptide (AA 1 to 30)"
                     /note="Derived using Geneious Prime 2023.1.2 'Annotate
                     from Database' based on protein similarity"
                     /label="NtPR1a SP CDS"
     CDS             join(7287,7477..7484)
                     /label="linker CDS"
     intron          7288..7476
                     /Note="Portable intron (PIV2 aka IV2)"
                     /note="Derived using Geneious Prime 2023.1.2 'Annotate
                     from Database' based on nucleotide similarity"
                     /label="PIV2"
     CDS             <7482..8429
                     /label="SmeRCR3"
     cds             <7788..>7871
                     /label="RCR3 #1"
     terminator      8434..8637
                     /note="CaMV poly(A) signal; cauliflower mosaic virus
                     polyadenylation signal"
                     /note="Plant parts kit"
                     /note="Derived using Geneious Prime 2023.1.2 'Annotate
                     from Database' based on nucleotide similarity"
                     /label="35S terminator"
     misc_feature    complement(8683..8837)
                     /note="RB; Right border. Identical to sequence near
                     D-nopaline dehydrogenase on Agrobacterium tumefaciens
                     strain 1D1460 plasmid pTi1D1460 (CP032929 nucleotides
                     186,435 - 186,589). "
                     /note="Derived using Geneious Prime 2023.1.2 'Annotate
                     from Database' based on nucleotide similarity"
                     /label="RB"
     misc_feature    8701..8725
                     /note="T-DNA right border sequence (Thole et al., (2007)
                     Plant Physiol 145:1211-1219)"
                     /note="Derived using Geneious Prime 2023.1.2 'Annotate
                     from Database' based on nucleotide similarity"
                     /label="misc"
ORIGIN      
        1 cgtgcggctg catgaaatcc tggccggttt gtctgatgcc aagctggcgg cctggccggc
       61 cagcttggcc gctgaagaaa ccgagcgccg ccgtctaaaa aggtgatgtg tatttgagta
      121 aaacagcttg cgtcatgcgg tcgctgcgta tatgatgcga tgagtaaata aacaaatacg
      181 caaggggaac gcatgaaggt tatcgctgta cttaaccaga aaggcgggtc aggcaagacg
      241 accatcgcaa cccatctagc ccgcgccctg caactcgccg gggccgatgt tctgttagtc
      301 gattccgatc cccagggcag tgcccgcgat tgggcggccg tgcgggaaga tcaaccgcta
      361 accgttgtcg gcatcgaccg cccgacgatt gaccgcgacg tgaaggccat cggccggcgc
      421 gacttcgtag tgatcgacgg agcgccccag gcggcggact tggctgtgtc cgcgatcaag
      481 gcagccgact tcgtgctgat tccggtgcag ccaagccctt acgacatatg ggccaccgcc
      541 gacctggtgg agctggttaa gcagcgcatt gaggtcacgg atggaaggct acaagcggcc
      601 tttgtcgtgt cgcgggcgat caaaggcacg cgcatcggcg gtgaggttgc cgaggcgctg
      661 gccgggtacg agctgcccat tcttgagtcc cgtatcacgc agcgcgtgag ctacccaggc
      721 actgccgccg ccggcacaac cgttcttgaa tcagaacccg agggcgacgc tgcccgcgag
      781 gtccaggcgc tggccgctga aattaaatca aaactcattt gagttaatga ggtaaagaga
      841 aaatgagcaa aagcacaaac acgctaagtg ccggccgtcc gagcgcacgc agcagcaagg
      901 ctgcaacgtt ggccagcctg gcagacacgc cagccatgaa gcgggtcaac tttcagttgc
      961 cggcggagga tcacaccaag ctgaagatgt acgcggtacg ccaaggcaag accattaccg
     1021 agctgctatc tgaatacatc gcgcagctac cagagtaaat gagcaaatga ataaatgagt
     1081 agatgaattt tagcggctaa aggaggcggc atggaaaatc aagaacaacc aggcaccgac
     1141 gccgtggaat gccccatgtg tggaggaacg ggcggttggc caggcgtaag cggctgggtt
     1201 gtctgccggc cctgcaatgg cactggaacc cccaagcccg aggaatcggc gtgacggtcg
     1261 caaaccatcc ggcccggtac aaatcggcgc ggcgctgggt gatgacctgg tggagaagtt
     1321 gaaggccgcg caggccgccc agcggcaacg catcgaggca gaagcacgcc ccggtgaatc
     1381 gtggcaagcg gccgctgatc gaatccgcaa agaatcccgg caaccgccgg cagccggtgc
     1441 gccgtcgatt aggaagccgc ccaagggcga cgagcaacca gattttttcg ttccgatgct
     1501 ctatgacgtg ggcacccgcg atagtcgcag catcatggac gtggccgttt tccgtctgtc
     1561 gaagcgtgac cgacgagctg gcgaggtgat ccgctacgag cttccagacg ggcacgtaga
     1621 ggtttccgca gggccggccg gcatggccag tgtgtgggat tacgacctgg tactgatggc
     1681 ggtttcccat ctaaccgaat ccatgaaccg ataccgggaa gggaagggag acaagcccgg
     1741 ccgcgtgttc cgtccacacg ttgcggacgt actcaagttc tgccggcgag ccgatggcgg
     1801 aaagcagaaa gacgacctgg tagaaacctg cattcggtta aacaccacgc acgttgccat
     1861 gcagcgtacg aagaaggcca agaacggccg cctggtgacg gtatccgagg gtgaagcctt
     1921 gattagccgc tacaagatcg taaagagcga aaccgggcgg ccggagtaca tcgagatcga
     1981 gctagctgat tggatgtacc gcgagatcac agaaggcaag aacccggacg tgctgacggt
     2041 tcaccccgat tactttttga tcgatcccgg catcggccgt tttctctacc gcctggcacg
     2101 ccgcgccgca ggcaaggcag aagccagatg gttgttcaag acgatctacg aacgcagtgg
     2161 cagcgccgga gagttcaaga agttctgttt caccgtgcgc aagctgatcg ggtcaaatga
     2221 cctgccggag tacgatttga aggaggaggc ggggcaggct ggcccgatcc tagtcatgcg
     2281 ctaccgcaac ctgatcgagg gcgaagcatc cgccggttcc taatgtacgg agcagatgct
     2341 agggcaaatt gccctagcag gggaaaaagg tcgaaaaagc ttctttcctg tggatagcac
     2401 gtacattggg aacccaaagc cgtacattgg gaaccggaac ccgtacattg ggaacccaaa
     2461 gccgtacatt gggaaccggt cacacatgta agtgactgat ataaaagaga aaaaaggcga
     2521 tttttccgcc taaaactctt taaaacttat taaaactctt aaaacccgcc tggcctgtgc
     2581 ataactgtct ggccagcgca cagccgaaca gctgcaaaaa gcgcctaccc ttcggtcgct
     2641 gcgctcccta cgccccgccg cttcgcgtcg gcctatcgcg gccgctggcc gctcaaaaat
     2701 ggctggccta cggccaggca atctaccagg gcgcggacaa gccgcgccgt cgccactcga
     2761 ccgccggcgc ccacatcaag gctccgagtg cgcggaaccc ctatttgttt atttttctaa
     2821 atacattcaa atatgtatcc gctcatgaga caataaccct gataaatgct tcaataatat
     2881 tgaaaaagga agagtatggc taaaatgaga atatcaccgg aattgaaaaa actgatcgaa
     2941 aaataccgct gcgtaaaaga tacggaagga atgtctcctg ctaaggtata taagctggtg
     3001 ggagaaaatg aaaacctata tttaaaaatg acggacagcc ggtataaagg gaccacctat
     3061 gatgtggaac gggaaaagga catgatgcta tggctggaag gaaagctgcc tgttccaaag
     3121 gtcctgcact ttgaacggca tgatggctgg agcaatctgc tcatgagtga ggccgatggc
     3181 gtcctttgct cggaagagta tgaagatgaa caaagccctg aaaagattat cgagctgtat
     3241 gcggagtgca tcaggctctt tcactccatc gacatatcgg attgtcccta tacgaatagc
     3301 ttagacagcc gcttagccga attggattac ttactgaata acgatctggc cgatgtggat
     3361 tgcgaaaact gggaagagga cactccattt aaagatccgc gcgagctgta tgatttttta
     3421 aagacggaaa agcccgaaga ggaacttgtc ttttcccacg gcgacctggg agacagcaac
     3481 atctttgtga aagatggcaa agtaagtggc tttattgatc ttgggagaag cggcagggcg
     3541 gacaagtggt atgacattgc cttctgcgtc cggtcgctca gggaggatat cggggaagaa
     3601 cagtatgtcg agctattttt tgacttactg gggatcaagc ctgattggga gaaaataaaa
     3661 tattatattt tactggatga attgttttag ctgtcagacc aagtttactc atatatactt
     3721 tagattgatt taaaacttca tttttaattt aaaaggatct aggtgaagat cctttttgat
     3781 aatctcatga ccaaaatccc ttaacgtgag ttttcgttcc actgagcgtc agaccccgta
     3841 gaaaagatca aaggatcttc ttgagatcct ttttttctgc gcgtaatctg ctgcttgcaa
     3901 acaaaaaaac caccgctacc agcggtggtt tgtttgccgg atcaagagct accaactctt
     3961 tttccgaagg taactggctt cagcagagcg cagataccaa atactgttct tctagtgtag
     4021 ccgtagttag gccaccactt caagaactct gtagcaccgc ctacatacct cgctctgcta
     4081 atcctgttac cagtggctgc tgccagtggc gataagtcgt gtcttaccgg gttggactca
     4141 agacgatagt taccggataa ggcgcagcgg tcgggctgaa cggggggttc gtgcacacag
     4201 cccagcttgg agcgaacgac ctacaccgaa ctgagatacc tacagcgtga gctatgagaa
     4261 agcgccacgc ttcccgaagg gagaaaggcg gacaggtatc cggtaagcgg cagggtcgga
     4321 acaggagagc gcacgaggga gcttccaggg ggaaacgcct ggtatcttta tagtcctgtc
     4381 gggtttcgcc acctctgact tgagcgtcga tttttgtgat gctcgtcagg ggggcggagc
     4441 ctatggaaaa acgccagcaa cgcggccttt ttacggttcc tgctcggatc tgttggaccg
     4501 gacagtagtc atggttgatg ggctgcctgt atcgagtggt gattttgtgc cgagctgccg
     4561 gtcggggagc tgttggctgg ctggtggcag gatatattgt ggtgtaaaca aattgacgct
     4621 tagacaactt aataacacat tgcggacgtt tttaatgtac tggggttgaa cactctgtgc
     4681 cgaattcgga tccagcggtc ctgctgagcc tcgacatgtt gtcgcaaaat tcgccctgga
     4741 cccgcccaac gatttgtcgt cactgtcaag gtttgacctg cacttcattt ggggcccaca
     4801 tacaccaaaa aaatgctgca taattctcgg ggcagcaagt cggttacccg gccgccgtgc
     4861 tggaccgggt tgaatggtgc ccgtaacttt cggtagagcg gacggccaat actcaacttc
     4921 aaggaatctc acccatgcgc gccggcgggg aaccggagtt cccttcagtg agcgttatta
     4981 gttcgccgct cggtgtgtcg tagatactag cccctggggc acttttgaaa tttgaataag
     5041 atttatgtaa tcagtctttt aggtttgacc ggttctgccg ctttttttaa aattggattt
     5101 gtaataataa aacgcaattg tttgttattg tggcgctcta tcatagatgt cgctataaac
     5161 ctattcagca caatatattg ttttcatttt aatattgtac atataagtag tagggtacaa
     5221 tcagtaaatt gaacggagaa tattattcat aaaaatacga tagtaacggg tgatatattc
     5281 attagaatga accgaaaccg gcggtaagga tctgagctac acatgctcag gttttttaca
     5341 acgtgcacaa cagaattgaa agcaaatatc atgcgatcat aggcttctcg catatctcat
     5401 taaagcagga caagcttact cgctttcttt ttcgaaagtt tgagtacctt cagggcatcc
     5461 tcttgataca ttactttcca cttcgattgg ggcaagctgt agcagttctt gcttagaccg
     5521 aattgccatc tcacagagat gctgaagagt tcgcgaccct ccagaaacgg tgatactaac
     5581 tcctcgaaac cgaatactat aggtacatcc gatctggtcg aaaccgaaaa atcgagatgc
     5641 tgcatagtta accgaatctc ccgtccaaga tccaaggact ctgtgcagtg aagcttccgt
     5701 cctgtcgtat ctgagatatc tcttaaatac aactttcccg aaaccccagc tttccttgaa
     5761 accaagggga ttatcttgat tcgaattcgt ctcatcgtta tgtagccgcc actcagtcca
     5821 actcggactt tcgtcaggaa gtttgaaggg agaagtggta cctcctgatc ctccatccca
     5881 acgttcactg ttagcttgtt ccctagcgtc gtttccttgt atagctcgtt ccatcattcg
     5941 atttggtgta tcgagattgg ttatgaaatt cagatgctag tgtaatgtat tggtaatttg
     6001 ggaagatata ataggaagca aggctattta tccatttctg aaaaggcgaa atggcgtcac
     6061 cgcgagcgtc acgcgcattc cgttcttgct gtaaagcgtt gtttggtaca cttttgacta
     6121 gcgaggcttg gcgtgtcagc gtatctattc aaaagtcgtt aatggctgcg gatcaagaaa
     6181 aagttggaat agaaacagaa tacccgcgaa attcaggccc ggttgccatg tcctacacgc
     6241 cgaaataaac gaccaaatta gtagaaaaat aaaaactgac taggatactt acgtcacgtc
     6301 ttgcgcactg atttgaaaaa tctcaatata aactccgcaa gaattcaagc ttggaggtca
     6361 acatggtgga gcacgacact ctggtctact ccaaaaatgt caaagataca gtctcagaag
     6421 atcaaagggc tattgagact tttcaacaaa ggataatttc gggaaacctc ctcggattcc
     6481 attgcccagc tatctgtcac ttcatcgaaa ggacagtaga aaaggaaggt ggctcctaca
     6541 aatgccatca ttgcgataaa ggaaaggcta tcattcaaga tctctctgcc gacagtggtc
     6601 ccaaagatgg acccccaccc acgaggagca tcgtggaaaa agaagaggtt ccaaccacgt
     6661 ctacaaagca agtggattga tgtgataaca tggtggagca cgacactctg gtctactcca
     6721 aaaatgtcaa agatacagtc tcagaagatc aaagggctat tgagactttt caacaaagga
     6781 taatttcggg aaacctcctc ggattccatt gcccagctat ctgtcacttc atcgaaagga
     6841 cagtagaaaa ggaaggtggc tcctacaaat gccatcattg cgataaagga aaggctatca
     6901 ttcaagatct ctctgccgac agtggtccca aagatggacc cccacccacg aggagcatcg
     6961 tggaaaaaga agaggttcca accacgtcta caaagcaagt ggattgatgt gacatctcca
     7021 ctgacgtaag ggatgacgca caatcccact atccttcgca agacccttcc tctatataag
     7081 gaagttcatt tcatttggag aggacacgct cgagtataag agctcatttt tacaacaatt
     7141 accaacaaca acaaacaaca aacaacatta caattacatt tacaattatc gatacaatgg
     7201 gatttgttct cttttcacaa ttgccttcat ttcttcttgt ctctacactt ctcttattcc
     7261 tagtaatatc ccactcttgc cgtgcaggta agtttctgct tctacctttg atatatatat
     7321 aataattatc attaattagt agtaatataa tatttcaaat atttttttca aaataaaaga
     7381 atgtagtata tagcaattgc ttttctgtag tttataagtg tgtatatttt aatttataac
     7441 ttttctaata tatgaccaaa atttgttgat gtgcaggagg tcggagtgag ccaaaacttt
     7501 ccatgtctga gagacacgac cagtggatga cgcgtcatgg acgtgtttac aaggatgaag
     7561 tagaaaaagg aaaacgattc atgattttca gagaaaacat gaaattcatt gagtcgatca
     7621 acaaggcagg gaatctttct tacaagttag gcatcaatga atttgccgat tttacttcag
     7681 aagagttttt tgctaagttt actggattaa acgtgccttc atatccgtca ccttctccaa
     7741 tgtcatcgac ggaatttaac attgatgata taagtgatga tgacatgccg tctaacttgg
     7801 actggagaga gtctggggct gtcactcaag tgaaacatca aggtcgatgt ggatgttgct
     7861 gggcgttttc tgcagttgga gcactagaag gagcgtacaa aattgcgaca ggacaatcag
     7921 ttgaactctc tgaacaacaa cttctcgatt gcaccacaaa caacatgggc tgtaacggag
     7981 gttggatgac caatgccttt gacctcatca tacaaaatgg cggaatttca aaggaatcag
     8041 attatccata caatgggcaa caatacacat gcagaagcca agaggtgagt ccagcagtgc
     8101 aaataaggag ttatcaagtc gtggatgaaa gtgaaacagc attattacaa gccgtaacca
     8161 aacaaccagt gtcgattgga attgctacta gccaagagtt tcagttttac gctggaggga
     8221 cttatcaagg aagttgtgga gatcaaatta atcatgctgt tacggctata ggatatggaa
     8281 ctgatgggca gggccagaaa tattggttgt tgaagaattc atggggaaca acttggggtg
     8341 aaaatggatt tatgaaaatt ataagagata ctggcaatcc tggaggccat tgtgacatca
     8401 ccaagttgtc gtcttatcca atcatatgag cttctctagc tagagtcgat cgacaagctc
     8461 gagtttctcc ataataatgt gtgagtagtt cccagataag ggaattaggg ttcctatagg
     8521 gtttcgctca tgtgttgagc atataagaaa cccttagtat gtatttgtat ttgtaaaata
     8581 cttctatcaa taaaatttct aattcctaaa accaaaatcc agtactaaaa tccagatcgc
     8641 tactagagga tgcacatgtg accgagggac acgaagtgat ccgtttaaac tatcagtgtt
     8701 tgacaggata tattggcggg taaacctaag agaaaagagc gtttattaga ataatcggat
     8761 atttaaaagg gcgtgaaaag gtttatccgt tcgtccattt gtatgtgcat gccaaccaca
     8821 gggttcccct cgggagtcag c
//
