# Supplementary material for: Bioengineering secreted proteases converts divergent Rcr3 orthologs and paralogs into extracellular immune co-receptors
Source: bioRxiv preprint, doi:10.1101/2024.02.14.580413, version 2 (2024-05-23)
Supplement: Dataset S2 [file 580413_file07.zip › S2_Dataset/pJK100-028.gb]

LOCUS       pJK100-028              7150 bp    DNA     circular UNA 29-JAN-2024
DEFINITION  pL2M-2x35S::NtPR1a-P0P1R2R3P4R5R6.
ACCESSION   urn.local...2csy-ecqffy3
VERSION     urn.local...2csy-ecqffy3
KEYWORDS    .
SOURCE      
  ORGANISM  .
FEATURES             Location/Qualifiers
     misc_feature    1..2785
                     /note="pVS1ori short"
                     /note="Derived using Geneious Prime 2023.1.2 'Annotate
                     from Database' based on nucleotide similarity"
                     /label="pVS1ori short"
     CDS             193..822
                     /note="StaA; similar to IncC2"
                     /codon_start=1
                     /transl_table=11
                     /product="pVS1 partitioning protein"
                     /protein_id="AAD19678.1"
                     /db_xref="GI:4378781"
                     /note="Derived using Geneious Prime 2023.1.2 'Annotate
                     from Database' based on protein similarity"
                     /label="pVS1 partitioning protein CDS"
     CDS             843..1058
                     /note="ORF3; not required for stable maintenance"
                     /codon_start=1
                     /transl_table=11
                     /product="hypothetical protein"
                     /protein_id="AAD19679.1"
                     /db_xref="GI:4378782"
                     /note="Derived using Geneious Prime 2023.1.2 'Annotate
                     from Database' based on protein similarity"
                     /label="hypothetical protein CDS"
     misc_feature    1089..1101
                     /name="KorB box"
                     /note="KorB box"
                     /note="Derived using Geneious Prime 2023.1.2 'Annotate
                     from Database' based on nucleotide similarity"
                     /label="KorB box"
     CDS             1217..2323
                     /note="RepA"
                     /transl_table=11
                     /product="pVS1 replication protein"
                     /protein_id="AAD19680.1"
                     /db_xref="GI:4378783"
                     /note="Derived using Geneious Prime 2023.1.2 'Annotate
                     from Database' based on protein similarity"
                     /label="pVS1 replication protein CDS"
     rep_origin      2389..2583
                     /note="pVS1 origin of replication"
                     /note="Derived using Geneious Prime 2023.1.2 'Annotate
                     from Database' based on nucleotide similarity"
                     /label="pVS1 origin of replication rep origin"
     misc_feature    2389..2396
                     /note="DnaA box"
                     /note="Derived using Geneious Prime 2023.1.2 'Annotate
                     from Database' based on nucleotide similarity"
                     /label="DnaA box"
     repeat_region   2400..2483
                     /note="21 bp repeats"
                     /rpt_type="direct"
                     /note="Derived using Geneious Prime 2023.1.2 'Annotate
                     from Database' based on nucleotide similarity"
                     /label="21 bp repeats repeat region"
     misc_feature    2484..2575
                     /note="AT-rich region"
                     /note="Derived using Geneious Prime 2023.1.2 'Annotate
                     from Database' based on nucleotide similarity"
                     /label="AT-rich region"
     misc_feature    2576..2583
                     /note="DnaA box"
                     /note="Derived using Geneious Prime 2023.1.2 'Annotate
                     from Database' based on nucleotide similarity"
                     /label="DnaA box"
     promoter        2791..2895
                     /gene="bla"
                     /note="AmpR promoter"
                     /note="Derived using Geneious Prime 2023.1.2 'Annotate
                     from Database' based on nucleotide similarity"
                     /label="bla promoter"
     CDS             2896..3690
                     /gene="aphA"
                     /function="kanamycin resistance"
                     /codon_start=1
                     /transl_table=11
                     /product="aminoglycoside 3'-phosphotransferase"
                     /protein_id="ADZ30886.1"
                     /db_xref="GI:325559604"
                     /note="Derived using Geneious Prime 2023.1.2 'Annotate
                     from Database' based on protein similarity"
                     /label="aphA CDS"
     terminator      3691..3838
                     /Note="Beta-lactamase TEM terminator"
                     /note="Derived using Geneious Prime 2023.1.2 'Annotate
                     from Database' based on nucleotide similarity"
                     /label="bla terminator"
     terminator      complement(3840..3878)
                     /name="Tndr"
                     /note="rho independent terminator"
                     /note="Derived using Geneious Prime 2023.1.2 'Annotate
                     from Database' based on nucleotide similarity"
                     /label="Tndr"
     rep_origin      3881..4449
                     /direction="RIGHT"
                     /note="high-copy-number ColE1/pMB1/pBR322/pUC origin of 
                     replication; ori"
                     /note="Derived using Geneious Prime 2023.1.2 'Annotate
                     from Database' based on nucleotide similarity"
                     /label="ori rep origin"
     misc_RNA        3897..4449
                     /name="RNA-II"
                     /note="Derived using Geneious Prime 2023.1.2 'Annotate
                     from Database' based on nucleotide similarity"
                     /label="RNA-II"
     terminator      complement(3898..3931)
                     /name="Tndr"
                     /note="rho independent terminator"
                     /note="Derived using Geneious Prime 2023.1.2 'Annotate
                     from Database' based on nucleotide similarity"
                     /label="Tndr"
     misc_RNA        complement(3900..4007)
                     /name="RNA-I"
                     /note="Derived using Geneious Prime 2023.1.2 'Annotate
                     from Database' based on nucleotide similarity"
                     /label="RNA-I"
     misc_feature    4516..4662
                     /note="LB; left border. Identical to sequence near
                     agrocinopine synthase on Agrobacterium tumefaciens strain
                     1D1460 plasmid pTi1D1460 (CP032929 nucleotides 161,573 -
                     161,719). "
                     /note="Derived using Geneious Prime 2023.1.2 'Annotate
                     from Database' based on nucleotide similarity"
                     /label="LB; left border"
     misc_feature    4585..4609
                     /note="T-DNA left border sequence (Thole et al., (2007)
                     Plant Physiol 145:1211-1219)"
                     /note="Derived using Geneious Prime 2023.1.2 'Annotate
                     from Database' based on nucleotide similarity"
                     /label="misc"
     promoter        4700..5443
                     /note="Double CaMV 35S"
                     /note="Derived using Geneious Prime 2023.1.2 'Annotate
                     from Database' based on nucleotide similarity"
                     /label="2x35S pro (Plant Parts Kit)"
     misc_feature    5476..5530
                     /note="TMV Omega; translational enhancer from the tobacco
                     mosaic virus 5'-leader sequence (Gallie et al., 1988)"
                     /note="Derived using Geneious Prime 2023.1.2 'Annotate
                     from Database' based on nucleotide similarity"
                     /label="TMV Omega (Plant parts kit)"
     sig_peptide     5538..5627
                     /peptide="MGFVLFSQLPSFLLVSTLLLFLVISHSCRA"
                     /note="Derived using Geneious Prime 2023.1.2 'Annotate
                     from Database' based on protein similarity"
                     /label="signal peptide"
     CDS             5538..5627
                     /codon_start=1
                     /transl_table=1
                     /note="Nicotiana tabacum PR1a signal peptide (AA 1 to 30)"
                     /note="Derived using Geneious Prime 2023.1.2 'Annotate
                     from Database' based on protein similarity"
                     /label="NtPR1a SP CDS"
     CDS             join(5628,5818..5822)
                     /label="linker CDS"
     intron          5629..5817
                     /Note="Portable intron (PIV2 aka IV2)"
                     /note="Derived using Geneious Prime 2023.1.2 'Annotate
                     from Database' based on nucleotide similarity"
                     /label="PIV2"
     CDS             <5823..>6125
                     /gene="pip1"
                     /product="phytophthora-inhibited protease 1"
                     /protein_id="ABG23376.1"
                     /db_xref="GI:108937128"
                     /note="Derived using Geneious Prime 2020.1.1 'Annotate
                     from Database' based on nucleotide similarity"
                     /label="Pip1 pro-domain fragment CDS"
     CDS             <6126..>6206
                     /gene="pip1"
                     /product="phytophthora-inhibited protease 1"
                     /protein_id="ABG23376.1"
                     /db_xref="GI:108937128"
                     /note="Derived using Geneious Prime 2020.1.1 'Annotate
                     from Database' based on nucleotide similarity"
                     /label="Pip1 fragment 1 CDS"
     CDS             <6207..>6311
                     /gene="Rcr3"
                     /note="required for Cf-2-dependent disease resistance"
                     /product="cysteine protease"
                     /protein_id="AAM19207.1"
                     /db_xref="GI:20334373"
                     /note="Derived using Geneious Prime 2020.1.1 'Annotate
                     from Database' based on nucleotide similarity"
                     /label="Rcr3pim fragment 2 CDS"
     CDS             <6312..>6380
                     /gene="Rcr3"
                     /note="required for Cf-2-dependent disease resistance"
                     /product="cysteine protease"
                     /protein_id="AAM19207.1"
                     /db_xref="GI:20334373"
                     /note="Derived using Geneious Prime 2020.1.1 'Annotate
                     from Database' based on nucleotide similarity"
                     /label="Rcr3pim fragment 3 CDS"
     CDS             <6381..>6500
                     /gene="pip1"
                     /product="phytophthora-inhibited protease 1"
                     /protein_id="ABG23376.1"
                     /db_xref="GI:108937128"
                     /note="Derived using Geneious Prime 2020.1.1 'Annotate
                     from Database' based on nucleotide similarity"
                     /label="Pip1 fragment 4 CDS"
     CDS             <6501..>6638
                     /gene="Rcr3"
                     /note="required for Cf-2-dependent disease resistance"
                     /product="cysteine protease"
                     /protein_id="AAM19207.1"
                     /db_xref="GI:20334373"
                     /note="Derived using Geneious Prime 2020.1.1 'Annotate
                     from Database' based on nucleotide similarity"
                     /label="Rcr3pim fragment 5 CDS"
     CDS             <6639..6767
                     /gene="Rcr3"
                     /note="required for Cf-2-dependent disease resistance"
                     /product="cysteine protease"
                     /protein_id="AAM19207.1"
                     /db_xref="GI:20334373"
                     /note="Derived using Geneious Prime 2020.1.1 'Annotate
                     from Database' based on nucleotide similarity"
                     /label="Rcr3pim fragment 6 CDS"
     terminator      6772..6975
                     /note="CaMV poly(A) signal; cauliflower mosaic virus
                     polyadenylation signal"
                     /note="Plant parts kit"
                     /note="Derived using Geneious Prime 2023.1.2 'Annotate
                     from Database' based on nucleotide similarity"
                     /label="35S terminator"
     misc_feature    complement(7021..7146)
                     /note="RB; Right border. Identical to sequence near
                     D-nopaline dehydrogenase on Agrobacterium tumefaciens
                     strain 1D1460 plasmid pTi1D1460. Partial RB overdrive
                     sequence (CP032929 nucleotides 186,435 - 186,560)."
                     /label="RB partial overdrive sequence"
     misc_feature    7039..7063
                     /note="T-DNA right border sequence (Thole et al., (2007)
                     Plant Physiol 145:1211-1219)"
                     /note="Derived using Geneious Prime 2023.1.2 'Annotate
                     from Database' based on nucleotide similarity"
                     /label="misc"
ORIGIN      
        1 cgtgcggctg catgaaatcc tggccggttt gtctgatgcc aagctggcgg cctggccggc
       61 cagcttggcc gctgaagaaa ccgagcgccg ccgtctaaaa aggtgatgtg tatttgagta
      121 aaacagcttg cgtcatgcgg tcgctgcgta tatgatgcga tgagtaaata aacaaatacg
      181 caaggggaac gcatgaaggt tatcgctgta cttaaccaga aaggcgggtc aggcaagacg
      241 accatcgcaa cccatctagc ccgcgccctg caactcgccg gggccgatgt tctgttagtc
      301 gattccgatc cccagggcag tgcccgcgat tgggcggccg tgcgggaaga tcaaccgcta
      361 accgttgtcg gcatcgaccg cccgacgatt gaccgcgacg tgaaggccat cggccggcgc
      421 gacttcgtag tgatcgacgg agcgccccag gcggcggact tggctgtgtc cgcgatcaag
      481 gcagccgact tcgtgctgat tccggtgcag ccaagccctt acgacatatg ggccaccgcc
      541 gacctggtgg agctggttaa gcagcgcatt gaggtcacgg atggaaggct acaagcggcc
      601 tttgtcgtgt cgcgggcgat caaaggcacg cgcatcggcg gtgaggttgc cgaggcgctg
      661 gccgggtacg agctgcccat tcttgagtcc cgtatcacgc agcgcgtgag ctacccaggc
      721 actgccgccg ccggcacaac cgttcttgaa tcagaacccg agggcgacgc tgcccgcgag
      781 gtccaggcgc tggccgctga aattaaatca aaactcattt gagttaatga ggtaaagaga
      841 aaatgagcaa aagcacaaac acgctaagtg ccggccgtcc gagcgcacgc agcagcaagg
      901 ctgcaacgtt ggccagcctg gcagacacgc cagccatgaa gcgggtcaac tttcagttgc
      961 cggcggagga tcacaccaag ctgaagatgt acgcggtacg ccaaggcaag accattaccg
     1021 agctgctatc tgaatacatc gcgcagctac cagagtaaat gagcaaatga ataaatgagt
     1081 agatgaattt tagcggctaa aggaggcggc atggaaaatc aagaacaacc aggcaccgac
     1141 gccgtggaat gccccatgtg tggaggaacg ggcggttggc caggcgtaag cggctgggtt
     1201 gtctgccggc cctgcaatgg cactggaacc cccaagcccg aggaatcggc gtgacggtcg
     1261 caaaccatcc ggcccggtac aaatcggcgc ggcgctgggt gatgacctgg tggagaagtt
     1321 gaaggccgcg caggccgccc agcggcaacg catcgaggca gaagcacgcc ccggtgaatc
     1381 gtggcaagcg gccgctgatc gaatccgcaa agaatcccgg caaccgccgg cagccggtgc
     1441 gccgtcgatt aggaagccgc ccaagggcga cgagcaacca gattttttcg ttccgatgct
     1501 ctatgacgtg ggcacccgcg atagtcgcag catcatggac gtggccgttt tccgtctgtc
     1561 gaagcgtgac cgacgagctg gcgaggtgat ccgctacgag cttccagacg ggcacgtaga
     1621 ggtttccgca gggccggccg gcatggccag tgtgtgggat tacgacctgg tactgatggc
     1681 ggtttcccat ctaaccgaat ccatgaaccg ataccgggaa gggaagggag acaagcccgg
     1741 ccgcgtgttc cgtccacacg ttgcggacgt actcaagttc tgccggcgag ccgatggcgg
     1801 aaagcagaaa gacgacctgg tagaaacctg cattcggtta aacaccacgc acgttgccat
     1861 gcagcgtacg aagaaggcca agaacggccg cctggtgacg gtatccgagg gtgaagcctt
     1921 gattagccgc tacaagatcg taaagagcga aaccgggcgg ccggagtaca tcgagatcga
     1981 gctagctgat tggatgtacc gcgagatcac agaaggcaag aacccggacg tgctgacggt
     2041 tcaccccgat tactttttga tcgatcccgg catcggccgt tttctctacc gcctggcacg
     2101 ccgcgccgca ggcaaggcag aagccagatg gttgttcaag acgatctacg aacgcagtgg
     2161 cagcgccgga gagttcaaga agttctgttt caccgtgcgc aagctgatcg ggtcaaatga
     2221 cctgccggag tacgatttga aggaggaggc ggggcaggct ggcccgatcc tagtcatgcg
     2281 ctaccgcaac ctgatcgagg gcgaagcatc cgccggttcc taatgtacgg agcagatgct
     2341 agggcaaatt gccctagcag gggaaaaagg tcgaaaaagc ttctttcctg tggatagcac
     2401 gtacattggg aacccaaagc cgtacattgg gaaccggaac ccgtacattg ggaacccaaa
     2461 gccgtacatt gggaaccggt cacacatgta agtgactgat ataaaagaga aaaaaggcga
     2521 tttttccgcc taaaactctt taaaacttat taaaactctt aaaacccgcc tggcctgtgc
     2581 ataactgtct ggccagcgca cagccgaaca gctgcaaaaa gcgcctaccc ttcggtcgct
     2641 gcgctcccta cgccccgccg cttcgcgtcg gcctatcgcg gccgctggcc gctcaaaaat
     2701 ggctggccta cggccaggca atctaccagg gcgcggacaa gccgcgccgt cgccactcga
     2761 ccgccggcgc ccacatcaag gctccgagtg cgcggaaccc ctatttgttt atttttctaa
     2821 atacattcaa atatgtatcc gctcatgaga caataaccct gataaatgct tcaataatat
     2881 tgaaaaagga agagtatggc taaaatgaga atatcaccgg aattgaaaaa actgatcgaa
     2941 aaataccgct gcgtaaaaga tacggaagga atgtctcctg ctaaggtata taagctggtg
     3001 ggagaaaatg aaaacctata tttaaaaatg acggacagcc ggtataaagg gaccacctat
     3061 gatgtggaac gggaaaagga catgatgcta tggctggaag gaaagctgcc tgttccaaag
     3121 gtcctgcact ttgaacggca tgatggctgg agcaatctgc tcatgagtga ggccgatggc
     3181 gtcctttgct cggaagagta tgaagatgaa caaagccctg aaaagattat cgagctgtat
     3241 gcggagtgca tcaggctctt tcactccatc gacatatcgg attgtcccta tacgaatagc
     3301 ttagacagcc gcttagccga attggattac ttactgaata acgatctggc cgatgtggat
     3361 tgcgaaaact gggaagagga cactccattt aaagatccgc gcgagctgta tgatttttta
     3421 aagacggaaa agcccgaaga ggaacttgtc ttttcccacg gcgacctggg agacagcaac
     3481 atctttgtga aagatggcaa agtaagtggc tttattgatc ttgggagaag cggcagggcg
     3541 gacaagtggt atgacattgc cttctgcgtc cggtcgctca gggaggatat cggggaagaa
     3601 cagtatgtcg agctattttt tgacttactg gggatcaagc ctgattggga gaaaataaaa
     3661 tattatattt tactggatga attgttttag ctgtcagacc aagtttactc atatatactt
     3721 tagattgatt taaaacttca tttttaattt aaaaggatct aggtgaagat cctttttgat
     3781 aatctcatga ccaaaatccc ttaacgtgag ttttcgttcc actgagcgtc agaccccgta
     3841 gaaaagatca aaggatcttc ttgagatcct ttttttctgc gcgtaatctg ctgcttgcaa
     3901 acaaaaaaac caccgctacc agcggtggtt tgtttgccgg atcaagagct accaactctt
     3961 tttccgaagg taactggctt cagcagagcg cagataccaa atactgttct tctagtgtag
     4021 ccgtagttag gccaccactt caagaactct gtagcaccgc ctacatacct cgctctgcta
     4081 atcctgttac cagtggctgc tgccagtggc gataagtcgt gtcttaccgg gttggactca
     4141 agacgatagt taccggataa ggcgcagcgg tcgggctgaa cggggggttc gtgcacacag
     4201 cccagcttgg agcgaacgac ctacaccgaa ctgagatacc tacagcgtga gctatgagaa
     4261 agcgccacgc ttcccgaagg gagaaaggcg gacaggtatc cggtaagcgg cagggtcgga
     4321 acaggagagc gcacgaggga gcttccaggg ggaaacgcct ggtatcttta tagtcctgtc
     4381 gggtttcgcc acctctgact tgagcgtcga tttttgtgat gctcgtcagg ggggcggagc
     4441 ctatggaaaa acgccagcaa cgcggccttt ttacggttcc tgctcggatc tgttggaccg
     4501 gacagtagtc atggttgatg ggctgcctgt atcgagtggt gattttgtgc cgagctgccg
     4561 gtcggggagc tgttggctgg ctggtggcag gatatattgt ggtgtaaaca aattgacgct
     4621 tagacaactt aataacacat tgcggacgtt tttaatgtac tggggttgaa cactctgtgc
     4681 cgaattcgga tccggaggtc aacatggtgg agcacgacac tctggtctac tccaaaaatg
     4741 tcaaagatac agtctcagaa gatcaaaggg ctattgagac ttttcaacaa aggataattt
     4801 cgggaaacct cctcggattc cattgcccag ctatctgtca cttcatcgaa aggacagtag
     4861 aaaaggaagg tggctcctac aaatgccatc attgcgataa aggaaaggct atcattcaag
     4921 atctctctgc cgacagtggt cccaaagatg gacccccacc cacgaggagc atcgtggaaa
     4981 aagaagaggt tccaaccacg tctacaaagc aagtggattg atgtgataac atggtggagc
     5041 acgacactct ggtctactcc aaaaatgtca aagatacagt ctcagaagat caaagggcta
     5101 ttgagacttt tcaacaaagg ataatttcgg gaaacctcct cggattccat tgcccagcta
     5161 tctgtcactt catcgaaagg acagtagaaa aggaaggtgg ctcctacaaa tgccatcatt
     5221 gcgataaagg aaaggctatc attcaagatc tctctgccga cagtggtccc aaagatggac
     5281 ccccacccac gaggagcatc gtggaaaaag aagaggttcc aaccacgtct acaaagcaag
     5341 tggattgatg tgacatctcc actgacgtaa gggatgacgc acaatcccac tatccttcgc
     5401 aagacccttc ctctatataa ggaagttcat ttcatttgga gaggacacgc tcgagtataa
     5461 gagctcattt ttacaacaat taccaacaac aacaaacaac aaacaacatt acaattacat
     5521 ttacaattat cgatacaatg ggatttgttc tcttttcaca attgccttca tttcttcttg
     5581 tctctacact tctcttattc ctagtaatat cccactcttg ccgtgcaggt aagtttctgc
     5641 ttctaccttt gatatatata taataattat cattaattag tagtaatata atatttcaaa
     5701 tatttttttc aaaataaaag aatgtagtat atagcaattg cttttctgta gtttataagt
     5761 gtgtatattt taatttataa cttttctaat atatgaccaa aatttgttga tgtgcaggag
     5821 gtcgcaactt aaaagaatta tccatgcttg aaaggcatga aaattggatg gttcatcatg
     5881 gacgtgtata caaagatgat atagaaaaag aacaccgctt caagacattc aaggaaaacg
     5941 ttgagttcat cgaatctttc aacaagaacg gaactcaacg ttataagcta gccgtcaata
     6001 aatatgctga tctgaccact gaggaattca caacatcatt tatggggctc gacacttcat
     6061 tactatccca gcaagaatca acagctacaa caacgtcctt taaatatgat agtgtgactg
     6121 aagtgccgaa tagcatggac tggagaaaga gagggagtgt cacaggagtc aaggatcaag
     6181 gtgtatgtgg atgttgttgg gcattttctg cagttggatc actagaagga gcctacaaaa
     6241 ttgcaacagg caacttgatg gaattctctg aacaggaact tctcgattgc accaccaaca
     6301 attatggctg caacggaggt ttaatgacga atgcattcga ttttatcata gaaaatggtg
     6361 gaatttcaag ggaatcagac tatccttatg aagaagctca aaatgtttgc aagaccgaac
     6421 aaccagcagc agttactatc aatggctacg aagtcgtacc atctgacgag tcatcgttgt
     6481 tgaaagctgt agtgaatcag ccagtgtcca ttggaatagc tgctagccaa gatttacagt
     6541 tttacgcggg aggaacttat gacggaaact gtgccgatca aattaaccat gctgtaacag
     6601 cgataggata tggaactgat gaggaaggtc agaaatattg gttgttgaag aattcatggg
     6661 gaacaagttg gggcgagaat gggtttatga aaattataag agattctggg gatccttcag
     6721 gtctttgtga tatcgcaaag atgtcatctt atccaaacat agcatgagct tctctagcta
     6781 gagtcgatcg acaagctcga gtttctccat aataatgtgt gagtagttcc cagataaggg
     6841 aattagggtt cctatagggt ttcgctcatg tgttgagcat ataagaaacc cttagtatgt
     6901 atttgtattt gtaaaatact tctatcaata aaatttctaa ttcctaaaac caaaatccag
     6961 tactaaaatc cagatcgctg caagaggatg cacatgtgac cgagggacac gaagtgatcc
     7021 gtttaaacta tcagtgtttg acaggatata ttggcgggta aacctaagag aaaagagcgt
     7081 ttattagaat aatcggatat ttaaaagggc gtgaaaaggt ttatccgttc gtccatttgt
     7141 atgtgccagc
//
