# Supplementary material for: Bioengineering secreted proteases converts divergent Rcr3 orthologs and paralogs into extracellular immune co-receptors
Source: bioRxiv preprint, doi:10.1101/2024.02.14.580413, version 2 (2024-05-23)
Supplement: Dataset S2 [file 580413_file07.zip › S2_Dataset/pJK107.gb]

LOCUS       pJK107                  3081 bp    DNA     circular     29-JAN-2024
DEFINITION  pL-1M-Rcr3#5 [CAGC-TTGG].
ACCESSION   urn.local...2csm-ecqffy1
KEYWORDS    .
SOURCE      
  ORGANISM  .
COMMENT     This file is created by Vector NTI http://www.informaxinc.com/.
FEATURES             Location/Qualifiers
     misc_feature    complement(1..213)
                     /note="lacI"
                     /note="Derived using Geneious Prime 2023.2.1 'Annotate
                     from Database' based on nucleotide similarity"
     protein_bind    complement(20..36)
                     /bound_moiety="lac repressor encoded by lacI"
                     /note="lac operator"
                     /note="The lac repressor binds to the lac operator to 
                     inhibit transcription in E. coli. This inhibition can be
                     relieved by adding lactose or
                     isopropyl-beta-D-thiogalactopyranoside (IPTG)."
                     /note="Derived using Geneious Prime 2020.1.1 'Annotate
                     from Database' based on nucleotide similarity"
     promoter        complement(44..74)
                     /note="lac promoter"
                     /note="promoter for the E. coli lac operon"
                     /note="Derived using Geneious Prime 2020.1.1 'Annotate
                     from Database' based on nucleotide similarity"
     protein_bind    complement(89..110)
                     /bound_moiety="E. coli catabolite activator protein"
                     /note="CAP binding site"
                     /note="CAP binding activates transcription in the presence
                      of cAMP."
                     /note="Derived using Geneious Prime 2020.1.1 'Annotate
                     from Database' based on nucleotide similarity"
     regulatory      complement(209..587)
                     /regulatory_class="other"
                     /note="ColE1 ori"
                     /note="Derived using Geneious Prime 2020.1.1 'Annotate
                     from Database' based on nucleotide similarity"
     misc_feature    complement(215..278)
                     /name="L-strand Y effector site"
                     /note="L-strand Y effector site"
                     /note="Derived using Geneious Prime 2020.1.1 'Annotate
                     from Database' based on nucleotide similarity"
     misc_RNA        complement(398..950)
                     /name="RNA-II"
                     /note="Derived using Geneious Prime 2020.1.1 'Annotate
                     from Database' based on nucleotide similarity"
     rep_origin      complement(398..966)
                     /direction="RIGHT"
                     /note="high-copy-number ColE1/pMB1/pBR322/pUC origin of 
                     replication; ori"
                     /note="Derived using Geneious Prime 2020.1.1 'Annotate
                     from Database' based on nucleotide similarity"
                     /label="ori rep origin"
     misc_RNA        840..947
                     /name="RNA-I"
                     /note="Derived using Geneious Prime 2020.1.1 'Annotate
                     from Database' based on nucleotide similarity"
     terminator      916..949
                     /name="Tndr"
                     /note="rho independent terminator"
                     /note="Derived using Geneious Prime 2020.1.1 'Annotate
                     from Database' based on nucleotide similarity"
                     /label="Tndr"
     terminator      969..1007
                     /name="Tndr"
                     /note="rho independent terminator"
                     /note="Derived using Geneious Prime 2020.1.1 'Annotate
                     from Database' based on nucleotide similarity"
                     /label="Tndr"
     terminator      complement(1009..1156)
                     /Note="Beta-lactamase TEM terminator"
                     /note="Derived using Geneious Prime 2023.2.1 'Annotate
                     from Database' based on nucleotide similarity"
                     /label="bla terminator"
     CDS             complement(1157..2017)
                     /gene="bla"
                     /function="ampicillin resistance"
                     /codon_start=1
                     /transl_table=11
                     /product="beta-lactamase"
                     /protein_id="AHK23082.1"
                     /db_xref="GI:588295035"
                     /note="Derived using Geneious Prime 2020.1.1 'Annotate
                     from Database' based on protein similarity"
     promoter        complement(2018..2122)
                     /gene="bla"
                     /note="AmpR promoter"
                     /note="Derived using Geneious Prime 2020.1.1 'Annotate
                     from Database' based on nucleotide similarity"
     rep_origin      complement(2148..2603)
                     /direction="LEFT"
                     /note="<html><body>f1 bacteriophage origin of replication;
                     arrow indicates direction of (+) strand
                     synthesis</body></html>"
                     /note="Derived using Geneious Prime 2020.1.1 'Annotate
                     from Database' based on nucleotide similarity"
                     /label="f1 ori"
     promoter        2771..2789
                     /note="<html><body>promoter for bacteriophage T7 RNA
                     polymerase</body></html>"
                     /note="Derived using Geneious Prime 2020.1.1 'Annotate
                     from Database' based on nucleotide similarity"
                     /label="T7 promoter"
     CDS             <2843..>2980
                     /gene="Rcr3"
                     /note="required for Cf-2-dependent disease resistance"
                     /product="cysteine protease"
                     /protein_id="AAM19207.1"
                     /db_xref="GI:20334373"
                     /note="Derived using Geneious Prime 2020.1.1 'Annotate
                     from Database' based on nucleotide similarity"
                     /label="Rcr3pim fragment 5 CDS"
     promoter        complement(3037..3056)
                     /note="T3_promoter"
                     /note="Derived using Geneious Prime 2020.1.1 'Annotate
                     from Database' based on nucleotide similarity"
ORIGIN      
        1 agctgtttcc tgtgtgaaat tgttatccgc tcacaattcc acacaacata cgagccggaa
       61 gcataaagtg taaagcctgg ggtgcctaat gagtgagcta actcacatta attgcgttgc
      121 gctcactgcc cgctttccag tcgggaaacc tgtcgtgcca gctgcattaa tgaatcggcc
      181 aacgcgcggg gagaggcggt ttgcgtattg ggcgctcttc cgcttcctcg ctcactgact
      241 cgctgcgctc ggtcgttcgg ctgcggcgag cggtatcagc tcactcaaag gcggtaatac
      301 ggttatccac agaatcaggg gataacgcag gaaagaacat gtgagcaaaa ggccagcaaa
      361 aggccaggaa ccgtaaaaag gccgcgttgc tggcgttttt ccataggctc cgcccccctg
      421 acgagcatca caaaaatcga cgctcaagtc agaggtggcg aaacccgaca ggactataaa
      481 gataccaggc gtttccccct ggaagctccc tcgtgcgctc tcctgttccg accctgccgc
      541 ttaccggata cctgtccgcc tttctccctt cgggaagcgt ggcgctttct catagctcac
      601 gctgtaggta tctcagttcg gtgtaggtcg ttcgctccaa gctgggctgt gtgcacgaac
      661 cccccgttca gcccgaccgc tgcgccttat ccggtaacta tcgtcttgag tccaacccgg
      721 taagacacga cttatcgcca ctggcagcag ccactggtaa caggattagc agagcgaggt
      781 atgtaggcgg tgctacagag ttcttgaagt ggtggcctaa ctacggctac actagaagga
      841 cagtatttgg tatctgcgct ctgctgaagc cagttacctt cggaaaaaga gttggtagct
      901 cttgatccgg caaacaaacc accgctggta gcggtggttt ttttgtttgc aagcagcaga
      961 ttacgcgcag aaaaaaagga tctcaagaag atcctttgat cttttctacg gggtctgacg
     1021 ctcagtggaa cgaaaactca cgttaaggga ttttggtcat gagattatca aaaaggatct
     1081 tcacctagat ccttttaaat taaaaatgaa gttttaaatc aatctaaagt atatatgagt
     1141 aaacttggtc tgacagttac caatgcttaa tcagtgaggc acctatctca gcgatctgtc
     1201 tatttcgttc atccatagtt gcctgactcc ccgtcgtgta gataactacg atacgggagg
     1261 gcttaccatc tggccccagt gctgcaatga taccgcgaga tccacgctca ccggctccag
     1321 atttatcagc aataaaccag ccagccggaa gggccgagcg cagaagtggt cctgcaactt
     1381 tatccgcctc catccagtct attaattgtt gccgggaagc tagagtaagt agttcgccag
     1441 ttaatagttt gcgcaacgtt gttgccattg ctacaggcat cgtggtgtca cgctcgtcgt
     1501 ttggtatggc ttcattcagc tccggttccc aacgatcaag gcgagttaca tgatccccca
     1561 tgttgtgcaa aaaagcggtt agctccttcg gtcctccgat cgttgtcaga agtaagttgg
     1621 ccgcagtgtt atcactcatg gttatggcag cactgcataa ttctcttact gtcatgccat
     1681 ccgtaagatg cttttctgtg actggtgagt actcaaccaa gtcattctga gaatagtgta
     1741 tgcggcgacc gagttgctct tgcccggcgt caatacggga taataccgcg ccacatagca
     1801 gaactttaaa agtgctcatc attggaaaac gttcttcggg gcgaaaactc tcaaggatct
     1861 taccgctgtt gagatccagt tcgatgtaac ccactcgtgc acccaactga tcttcagcat
     1921 cttttacttt caccagcgtt tctgggtgag caaaaacagg aaggcaaaat gccgcaaaaa
     1981 agggaataag ggcgacacgg aaatgttgaa tactcatact cttccttttt caatattatt
     2041 gaagcattta tcagggttat tgtctcatga gcggatacat atttgaatgt atttagaaaa
     2101 ataaacaaat aggggttccg cgcacatttc cccgaaaagt gccacctaaa ttgtaagcgt
     2161 taatattttg ttaaaattcg cgttaaattt ttgttaaatc agctcatttt ttaaccaata
     2221 ggccgaaatc ggcaaaatcc cttataaatc aaaagaatag accgagatag ggtnnnnnnn
     2281 nnnnnnnnnn nnnnnnnnnn nnnnnnnnnn aaagaacgtg gactccaacg tcaaaggnnn
     2341 nnnnnnnnnn nnnnnnnnnn nnnnnnnnnn nnnnnnnnnn nnnnnntnnn nnnnnnnnnn
     2401 nnnnnnnnnn nnnnnnnnnn nnnnnnnnnn nnnnnnnnnn nnnnnnnnnn nnnnnnnnnn
     2461 nnnnnnnnnn nnnnnnnngn nnnnnnnnnn nnnnnnnnnn nnnnnnnnnn nnnnnnnnnn
     2521 nnnnnnnnnn nnnnnnnnnn nnnnnnnnnn nnnnnnnnnn nnnnnnnnnn nnnnnnnnnn
     2581 nnnnnnnnnn nnnnnnnnnn nnncccattc gccattcagg ctgcgcaact gttgggaagg
     2641 gcgatcggtg cgggcctctt cgctattacg ccagctggcg aaagggggat gtgctgcaag
     2701 gcgattaagt tgggtaacgc cagggttttc ccagtcacga cgttgtaaaa cgacggccag
     2761 tgagcgcgcg taatacgact cactataggg cgaattgggt acggccgtca aggccaagct
     2821 tcccacttat tgaagacaac agccagtgtc cattggaata gctgctagcc aagatttaca
     2881 gttttacgcg ggaggaactt atgacggaaa ctgtgccgat caaattaacc atgctgtaac
     2941 agcgatagga tatggaactg atgaggaagg tcagaaatat tggttgtctt caaacttagg
     3001 gatatcacgt gaagcttgca agctccagct tttgttccct ttagtgaggg ttaattgcgc
     3061 gcttggcgta atcatggtca t
//
