# Supplementary material for: Bioengineering secreted proteases converts divergent Rcr3 orthologs and paralogs into extracellular immune co-receptors
Source: bioRxiv preprint, doi:10.1101/2024.02.14.580413, version 2 (2024-05-23)
Supplement: Dataset S2 [file 580413_file07.zip › S2_Dataset/pJK117.gb]

LOCUS       pJK117                  2115 bp    DNA     circular UNA 29-JAN-2024
DEFINITION  pL-1M-KAN-Rcr3#1^C154A,C155A.
ACCESSION   urn.local...2ctl-ecqffy7
VERSION     urn.local...2ctl-ecqffy7
KEYWORDS    .
SOURCE      
  ORGANISM  .
FEATURES             Location/Qualifiers
     terminator      1..95
                     /Note="recombinase family protein terminator"
                     /note="Derived using Geneious Prime 2023.2.1 'Annotate
                     from Database' based on nucleotide similarity"
                     /label="recombinase family protein terminator"
     promoter        96..200
                     /gene="bla"
                     /note="AmpR promoter"
                     /note="Derived using Geneious Prime 2020.1.1 'Annotate
                     from Database' based on nucleotide similarity"
                     /label="bla promoter"
     CDS             201..995
                     /gene="aphA"
                     /function="kanamycin resistance"
                     /codon_start=1
                     /transl_table=11
                     /product="aminoglycoside 3'-phosphotransferase"
                     /protein_id="ADZ30886.1"
                     /db_xref="GI:325559604"
                     /note="Derived using Geneious Prime 2020.1.1 'Annotate
                     from Database' based on protein similarity"
                     /label="aphA CDS"
     terminator      996..1143
                     /Note="Beta-lactamase TEM terminator"
                     /note="Derived using Geneious Prime 2023.2.1 'Annotate
                     from Database' based on nucleotide similarity"
                     /label="bla terminator"
     terminator      complement(1145..1183)
                     /name="Tndr"
                     /note="rho independent terminator"
                     /note="Derived using Geneious Prime 2020.1.1 'Annotate
                     from Database' based on nucleotide similarity"
                     /label="Tndr"
     rep_origin      1186..1754
                     /direction="RIGHT"
                     /note="high-copy-number ColE1/pMB1/pBR322/pUC origin of 
                     replication; ori"
                     /note="Derived using Geneious Prime 2020.1.1 'Annotate
                     from Database' based on nucleotide similarity"
                     /label="ori rep origin"
     misc_RNA        1202..1754
                     /name="RNA-II"
                     /note="Derived using Geneious Prime 2020.1.1 'Annotate
                     from Database' based on nucleotide similarity"
                     /label="RNA-II"
     terminator      complement(1203..1236)
                     /name="Tndr"
                     /note="rho independent terminator"
                     /note="Derived using Geneious Prime 2020.1.1 'Annotate
                     from Database' based on nucleotide similarity"
                     /label="Tndr"
     misc_RNA        complement(1205..1312)
                     /name="RNA-I"
                     /note="Derived using Geneious Prime 2020.1.1 'Annotate
                     from Database' based on nucleotide similarity"
                     /label="RNA-I"
     regulatory      1565..1943
                     /regulatory_class="other"
                     /note="ColE1 ori"
                     /note="Derived using Geneious Prime 2020.1.1 'Annotate
                     from Database' based on nucleotide similarity"
                     /label="ColE1 ori regulatory"
     misc_feature    1874..1937
                     /name="L-strand Y effector site"
                     /note="L-strand Y effector site"
                     /note="Derived using Geneious Prime 2020.1.1 'Annotate
                     from Database' based on nucleotide similarity"
                     /label="L-strand Y effector site"
     CDS             <2004..>2084
                     /gene="Rcr3"
                     /note="required for Cf-2-dependent disease resistance"
                     /product="cysteine protease"
                     /protein_id="AAM19207.1"
                     /db_xref="GI:20334373"
                     /label="Rcr3pim fragment 1 C154A/C155A CDS"
     mutation        2070..2075
                     /label="CC"
ORIGIN      
        1 gacgaaaggg cctcgtgata cgcctatttt tataggttaa tgtcatgata ataatggttt
       61 cttagacgtc aggtggcact tttcggggaa atgtgcgcgg aacccctatt tgtttatttt
      121 tctaaataca ttcaaatatg tatccgctca tgagacaata accctgataa atgcttcaat
      181 aatattgaaa aaggaagagt atggctaaaa tgagaatatc accggaattg aaaaaactga
      241 tcgaaaaata ccgctgcgta aaagatacgg aaggaatgtc tcctgctaag gtatataagc
      301 tggtgggaga aaatgaaaac ctatatttaa aaatgacgga cagccggtat aaagggacca
      361 cctatgatgt ggaacgggaa aaggacatga tgctatggct ggaaggaaag ctgcctgttc
      421 caaaggtcct gcactttgaa cggcatgatg gctggagcaa tctgctcatg agtgaggccg
      481 atggcgtcct ttgctcggaa gagtatgaag atgaacaaag ccctgaaaag attatcgagc
      541 tgtatgcgga gtgcatcagg ctctttcact ccatcgacat atcggattgt ccctatacga
      601 atagcttaga cagccgctta gccgaattgg attacttact gaataacgat ctggccgatg
      661 tggattgcga aaactgggaa gaggacactc catttaaaga tccgcgcgag ctgtatgatt
      721 ttttaaagac ggaaaagccc gaagaggaac ttgtcttttc ccacggcgac ctgggagaca
      781 gcaacatctt tgtgaaagat ggcaaagtaa gtggctttat tgatcttggg agaagcggca
      841 gggcggacaa gtggtatgac attgccttct gcgtccggtc gatcagggag gatatcgggg
      901 aagaacagta tgtcgagcta ttttttgact tactggggat caagcctgat tgggagaaaa
      961 taaaatatta tattttactg gatgaattgt tttagctgtc agaccaagtt tactcatata
     1021 tactttagat tgatttaaaa cttcattttt aatttaaaag gatctaggtg aagatccttt
     1081 ttgataatct catgaccaaa atcccttaac gtgagttttc gttccactga gcgtcagacc
     1141 ccgtagaaaa gatcaaagga tcttcttgag atcctttttt tctgcgcgta atctgctgct
     1201 tgcaaacaaa aaaaccaccg ctaccagcgg tggtttgttt gccggatcaa gagctaccaa
     1261 ctctttttcc gaaggtaact ggcttcagca gagcgcagat accaaatact gtccttctag
     1321 tgtagccgta gttaggccac cacttcaaga actctgtagc accgcctaca tacctcgctc
     1381 tgctaatcct gttaccagtg gctgctgcca gtggcgataa gtcgtgtctt accgggttgg
     1441 actcaagacg atagttaccg gataaggcgc agcggtcggg ctgaacgggg ggttcgtgca
     1501 cacagcccag cttggagcga acgacctaca ccgaactgag atacctacag cgtgagctat
     1561 gagaaagcgc cacgcttccc gaagggagaa aggcggacag gtatccggta agcggcaggg
     1621 tcggaacagg agagcgcacg agggagcttc cagggggaaa cgcctggtat ctttatagtc
     1681 ctgtcgggtt tcgccacctc tgacttgagc gtcgattttt gtgatgctcg tcaggggggc
     1741 ggagcctatg gaaaaacgcc agcaacgcgg cctttttacg gttcctggcc ttttgctggc
     1801 cttttgctca catgttcttt cctgcgttat cccctgattc tgtggataac cgtattaccg
     1861 cctttgagtg agctgatacc gctcgccgca gccgaacgac cgagcgcagc gagtcagtga
     1921 gcgaggaagc ggaagagcgc ccaatacgca aaccgcctct ccccgcgcgt tggccgattc
     1981 attaatcact ctgtgaagac atgccgtcta acttggactg gagagagtct ggggctgtca
     2041 ctcaagtgaa acatcaaggt cgatgtggag ctgcatgggc gttttctgtt gtcttcacga
     2101 agtggctctt cagtg
//
