# Supplementary material for: Bioengineering secreted proteases converts divergent Rcr3 orthologs and paralogs into extracellular immune co-receptors
Source: bioRxiv preprint, doi:10.1101/2024.02.14.580413, version 2 (2024-05-23)
Supplement: Dataset S2 [file 580413_file07.zip › S2_Dataset/pJK100-038.gb]

LOCUS       pJK100-038              7162 bp    DNA     circular UNA 29-JAN-2024
DEFINITION  pL2M-2x35S::NtPR1a-P0R1P2P3R4P5R6.
ACCESSION   urn.local...2cwo-ecqffyp
VERSION     urn.local...2cwo-ecqffyp
KEYWORDS    .
SOURCE      
  ORGANISM  .
FEATURES             Location/Qualifiers
     misc_feature    1..2785
                     /note="pVS1ori short"
                     /note="Derived using Geneious Prime 2023.1.2 'Annotate
                     from Database' based on nucleotide similarity"
                     /label="pVS1ori short"
     CDS             193..822
                     /note="StaA; similar to IncC2"
                     /codon_start=1
                     /transl_table=11
                     /product="pVS1 partitioning protein"
                     /protein_id="AAD19678.1"
                     /db_xref="GI:4378781"
                     /note="Derived using Geneious Prime 2023.1.2 'Annotate
                     from Database' based on protein similarity"
                     /label="pVS1 partitioning protein CDS"
     CDS             843..1058
                     /note="ORF3; not required for stable maintenance"
                     /codon_start=1
                     /transl_table=11
                     /product="hypothetical protein"
                     /protein_id="AAD19679.1"
                     /db_xref="GI:4378782"
                     /note="Derived using Geneious Prime 2023.1.2 'Annotate
                     from Database' based on protein similarity"
                     /label="hypothetical protein CDS"
     misc_feature    1089..1101
                     /name="KorB box"
                     /note="KorB box"
                     /note="Derived using Geneious Prime 2023.1.2 'Annotate
                     from Database' based on nucleotide similarity"
                     /label="KorB box"
     CDS             1217..2323
                     /note="RepA"
                     /transl_table=11
                     /product="pVS1 replication protein"
                     /protein_id="AAD19680.1"
                     /db_xref="GI:4378783"
                     /note="Derived using Geneious Prime 2023.1.2 'Annotate
                     from Database' based on protein similarity"
                     /label="pVS1 replication protein CDS"
     rep_origin      2389..2583
                     /note="pVS1 origin of replication"
                     /note="Derived using Geneious Prime 2023.1.2 'Annotate
                     from Database' based on nucleotide similarity"
                     /label="pVS1 origin of replication rep origin"
     misc_feature    2389..2396
                     /note="DnaA box"
                     /note="Derived using Geneious Prime 2023.1.2 'Annotate
                     from Database' based on nucleotide similarity"
                     /label="DnaA box"
     repeat_region   2400..2483
                     /note="21 bp repeats"
                     /rpt_type="direct"
                     /note="Derived using Geneious Prime 2023.1.2 'Annotate
                     from Database' based on nucleotide similarity"
                     /label="21 bp repeats repeat region"
     misc_feature    2484..2575
                     /note="AT-rich region"
                     /note="Derived using Geneious Prime 2023.1.2 'Annotate
                     from Database' based on nucleotide similarity"
                     /label="AT-rich region"
     misc_feature    2576..2583
                     /note="DnaA box"
                     /note="Derived using Geneious Prime 2023.1.2 'Annotate
                     from Database' based on nucleotide similarity"
                     /label="DnaA box"
     promoter        2791..2895
                     /gene="bla"
                     /note="AmpR promoter"
                     /note="Derived using Geneious Prime 2023.1.2 'Annotate
                     from Database' based on nucleotide similarity"
                     /label="bla promoter"
     CDS             2896..3690
                     /gene="aphA"
                     /function="kanamycin resistance"
                     /codon_start=1
                     /transl_table=11
                     /product="aminoglycoside 3'-phosphotransferase"
                     /protein_id="ADZ30886.1"
                     /db_xref="GI:325559604"
                     /note="Derived using Geneious Prime 2023.1.2 'Annotate
                     from Database' based on protein similarity"
                     /label="aphA CDS"
     terminator      3691..3838
                     /Note="Beta-lactamase TEM terminator"
                     /note="Derived using Geneious Prime 2023.1.2 'Annotate
                     from Database' based on nucleotide similarity"
                     /label="bla terminator"
     terminator      complement(3840..3878)
                     /name="Tndr"
                     /note="rho independent terminator"
                     /note="Derived using Geneious Prime 2023.1.2 'Annotate
                     from Database' based on nucleotide similarity"
                     /label="Tndr"
     rep_origin      3881..4449
                     /direction="RIGHT"
                     /note="high-copy-number ColE1/pMB1/pBR322/pUC origin of 
                     replication; ori"
                     /note="Derived using Geneious Prime 2023.1.2 'Annotate
                     from Database' based on nucleotide similarity"
                     /label="ori rep origin"
     misc_RNA        3897..4449
                     /name="RNA-II"
                     /note="Derived using Geneious Prime 2023.1.2 'Annotate
                     from Database' based on nucleotide similarity"
                     /label="RNA-II"
     terminator      complement(3898..3931)
                     /name="Tndr"
                     /note="rho independent terminator"
                     /note="Derived using Geneious Prime 2023.1.2 'Annotate
                     from Database' based on nucleotide similarity"
                     /label="Tndr"
     misc_RNA        complement(3900..4007)
                     /name="RNA-I"
                     /note="Derived using Geneious Prime 2023.1.2 'Annotate
                     from Database' based on nucleotide similarity"
                     /label="RNA-I"
     misc_feature    4516..4662
                     /note="LB; left border. Identical to sequence near
                     agrocinopine synthase on Agrobacterium tumefaciens strain
                     1D1460 plasmid pTi1D1460 (CP032929 nucleotides 161,573 -
                     161,719). "
                     /note="Derived using Geneious Prime 2023.1.2 'Annotate
                     from Database' based on nucleotide similarity"
                     /label="LB; left border"
     misc_feature    4585..4609
                     /note="T-DNA left border sequence (Thole et al., (2007)
                     Plant Physiol 145:1211-1219)"
                     /note="Derived using Geneious Prime 2023.1.2 'Annotate
                     from Database' based on nucleotide similarity"
                     /label="misc"
     promoter        4700..5443
                     /note="Double CaMV 35S"
                     /note="Derived using Geneious Prime 2023.1.2 'Annotate
                     from Database' based on nucleotide similarity"
                     /label="2x35S pro (Plant Parts Kit)"
     misc_feature    5476..5530
                     /note="TMV Omega; translational enhancer from the tobacco
                     mosaic virus 5'-leader sequence (Gallie et al., 1988)"
                     /note="Derived using Geneious Prime 2023.1.2 'Annotate
                     from Database' based on nucleotide similarity"
                     /label="TMV Omega (Plant parts kit)"
     sig_peptide     5538..5627
                     /peptide="MGFVLFSQLPSFLLVSTLLLFLVISHSCRA"
                     /note="Derived using Geneious Prime 2023.1.2 'Annotate
                     from Database' based on protein similarity"
                     /label="signal peptide"
     CDS             5538..5627
                     /codon_start=1
                     /transl_table=1
                     /note="Nicotiana tabacum PR1a signal peptide (AA 1 to 30)"
                     /note="Derived using Geneious Prime 2023.1.2 'Annotate
                     from Database' based on protein similarity"
                     /label="NtPR1a SP CDS"
     CDS             join(5628,5818..5822)
                     /label="linker CDS"
     intron          5629..5817
                     /Note="Portable intron (PIV2 aka IV2)"
                     /note="Derived using Geneious Prime 2023.1.2 'Annotate
                     from Database' based on nucleotide similarity"
                     /label="PIV2"
     CDS             <5823..>6125
                     /gene="pip1"
                     /product="phytophthora-inhibited protease 1"
                     /protein_id="ABG23376.1"
                     /db_xref="GI:108937128"
                     /note="Derived using Geneious Prime 2020.1.1 'Annotate
                     from Database' based on nucleotide similarity"
                     /label="Pip1 pro-domain fragment CDS"
     CDS             <6126..>6206
                     /gene="Rcr3"
                     /note="required for Cf-2-dependent disease resistance"
                     /product="cysteine protease"
                     /protein_id="AAM19207.1"
                     /db_xref="GI:20334373"
                     /note="Derived using Geneious Prime 2020.1.1 'Annotate
                     from Database' based on nucleotide similarity"
                     /label="Rcr3pim fragment 1 CDS"
     CDS             <6207..>6311
                     /gene="pip1"
                     /product="phytophthora-inhibited protease 1"
                     /protein_id="ABG23376.1"
                     /db_xref="GI:108937128"
                     /note="Derived using Geneious Prime 2020.1.1 'Annotate
                     from Database' based on nucleotide similarity"
                     /label="Pip1 fragment 2 CDS"
     CDS             <6312..>6386
                     /gene="pip1"
                     /product="phytophthora-inhibited protease 1"
                     /protein_id="ABG23376.1"
                     /db_xref="GI:108937128"
                     /note="Derived using Geneious Prime 2020.1.1 'Annotate
                     from Database' based on nucleotide similarity"
                     /label="Pip1 fragment 3 CDS"
     CDS             <6387..>6509
                     /gene="Rcr3"
                     /note="required for Cf-2-dependent disease resistance"
                     /product="cysteine protease"
                     /protein_id="AAM19207.1"
                     /db_xref="GI:20334373"
                     /note="Derived using Geneious Prime 2020.1.1 'Annotate
                     from Database' based on nucleotide similarity"
                     /label="Rcr3pim fragment 4 CDS"
     CDS             <6510..>6650
                     /gene="pip1"
                     /product="phytophthora-inhibited protease 1"
                     /protein_id="ABG23376.1"
                     /db_xref="GI:108937128"
                     /note="Derived using Geneious Prime 2020.1.1 'Annotate
                     from Database' based on nucleotide similarity"
                     /label="Pip1 fragment 5 CDS"
     CDS             <6651..6779
                     /gene="Rcr3"
                     /note="required for Cf-2-dependent disease resistance"
                     /product="cysteine protease"
                     /protein_id="AAM19207.1"
                     /db_xref="GI:20334373"
                     /note="Derived using Geneious Prime 2020.1.1 'Annotate
                     from Database' based on nucleotide similarity"
                     /label="Rcr3pim fragment 6 CDS"
     terminator      6784..6987
                     /note="CaMV poly(A) signal; cauliflower mosaic virus
                     polyadenylation signal"
                     /note="Plant parts kit"
                     /note="Derived using Geneious Prime 2023.1.2 'Annotate
                     from Database' based on nucleotide similarity"
                     /label="35S terminator"
     misc_feature    complement(7033..7158)
                     /note="RB; Right border. Identical to sequence near
                     D-nopaline dehydrogenase on Agrobacterium tumefaciens
                     strain 1D1460 plasmid pTi1D1460. Partial RB overdrive
                     sequence (CP032929 nucleotides 186,435 - 186,560)."
                     /label="RB partial overdrive sequence"
     misc_feature    7051..7075
                     /note="T-DNA right border sequence (Thole et al., (2007)
                     Plant Physiol 145:1211-1219)"
                     /note="Derived using Geneious Prime 2023.1.2 'Annotate
                     from Database' based on nucleotide similarity"
                     /label="misc"
ORIGIN      
        1 cgtgcggctg catgaaatcc tggccggttt gtctgatgcc aagctggcgg cctggccggc
       61 cagcttggcc gctgaagaaa ccgagcgccg ccgtctaaaa aggtgatgtg tatttgagta
      121 aaacagcttg cgtcatgcgg tcgctgcgta tatgatgcga tgagtaaata aacaaatacg
      181 caaggggaac gcatgaaggt tatcgctgta cttaaccaga aaggcgggtc aggcaagacg
      241 accatcgcaa cccatctagc ccgcgccctg caactcgccg gggccgatgt tctgttagtc
      301 gattccgatc cccagggcag tgcccgcgat tgggcggccg tgcgggaaga tcaaccgcta
      361 accgttgtcg gcatcgaccg cccgacgatt gaccgcgacg tgaaggccat cggccggcgc
      421 gacttcgtag tgatcgacgg agcgccccag gcggcggact tggctgtgtc cgcgatcaag
      481 gcagccgact tcgtgctgat tccggtgcag ccaagccctt acgacatatg ggccaccgcc
      541 gacctggtgg agctggttaa gcagcgcatt gaggtcacgg atggaaggct acaagcggcc
      601 tttgtcgtgt cgcgggcgat caaaggcacg cgcatcggcg gtgaggttgc cgaggcgctg
      661 gccgggtacg agctgcccat tcttgagtcc cgtatcacgc agcgcgtgag ctacccaggc
      721 actgccgccg ccggcacaac cgttcttgaa tcagaacccg agggcgacgc tgcccgcgag
      781 gtccaggcgc tggccgctga aattaaatca aaactcattt gagttaatga ggtaaagaga
      841 aaatgagcaa aagcacaaac acgctaagtg ccggccgtcc gagcgcacgc agcagcaagg
      901 ctgcaacgtt ggccagcctg gcagacacgc cagccatgaa gcgggtcaac tttcagttgc
      961 cggcggagga tcacaccaag ctgaagatgt acgcggtacg ccaaggcaag accattaccg
     1021 agctgctatc tgaatacatc gcgcagctac cagagtaaat gagcaaatga ataaatgagt
     1081 agatgaattt tagcggctaa aggaggcggc atggaaaatc aagaacaacc aggcaccgac
     1141 gccgtggaat gccccatgtg tggaggaacg ggcggttggc caggcgtaag cggctgggtt
     1201 gtctgccggc cctgcaatgg cactggaacc cccaagcccg aggaatcggc gtgacggtcg
     1261 caaaccatcc ggcccggtac aaatcggcgc ggcgctgggt gatgacctgg tggagaagtt
     1321 gaaggccgcg caggccgccc agcggcaacg catcgaggca gaagcacgcc ccggtgaatc
     1381 gtggcaagcg gccgctgatc gaatccgcaa agaatcccgg caaccgccgg cagccggtgc
     1441 gccgtcgatt aggaagccgc ccaagggcga cgagcaacca gattttttcg ttccgatgct
     1501 ctatgacgtg ggcacccgcg atagtcgcag catcatggac gtggccgttt tccgtctgtc
     1561 gaagcgtgac cgacgagctg gcgaggtgat ccgctacgag cttccagacg ggcacgtaga
     1621 ggtttccgca gggccggccg gcatggccag tgtgtgggat tacgacctgg tactgatggc
     1681 ggtttcccat ctaaccgaat ccatgaaccg ataccgggaa gggaagggag acaagcccgg
     1741 ccgcgtgttc cgtccacacg ttgcggacgt actcaagttc tgccggcgag ccgatggcgg
     1801 aaagcagaaa gacgacctgg tagaaacctg cattcggtta aacaccacgc acgttgccat
     1861 gcagcgtacg aagaaggcca agaacggccg cctggtgacg gtatccgagg gtgaagcctt
     1921 gattagccgc tacaagatcg taaagagcga aaccgggcgg ccggagtaca tcgagatcga
     1981 gctagctgat tggatgtacc gcgagatcac agaaggcaag aacccggacg tgctgacggt
     2041 tcaccccgat tactttttga tcgatcccgg catcggccgt tttctctacc gcctggcacg
     2101 ccgcgccgca ggcaaggcag aagccagatg gttgttcaag acgatctacg aacgcagtgg
     2161 cagcgccgga gagttcaaga agttctgttt caccgtgcgc aagctgatcg ggtcaaatga
     2221 cctgccggag tacgatttga aggaggaggc ggggcaggct ggcccgatcc tagtcatgcg
     2281 ctaccgcaac ctgatcgagg gcgaagcatc cgccggttcc taatgtacgg agcagatgct
     2341 agggcaaatt gccctagcag gggaaaaagg tcgaaaaagc ttctttcctg tggatagcac
     2401 gtacattggg aacccaaagc cgtacattgg gaaccggaac ccgtacattg ggaacccaaa
     2461 gccgtacatt gggaaccggt cacacatgta agtgactgat ataaaagaga aaaaaggcga
     2521 tttttccgcc taaaactctt taaaacttat taaaactctt aaaacccgcc tggcctgtgc
     2581 ataactgtct ggccagcgca cagccgaaca gctgcaaaaa gcgcctaccc ttcggtcgct
     2641 gcgctcccta cgccccgccg cttcgcgtcg gcctatcgcg gccgctggcc gctcaaaaat
     2701 ggctggccta cggccaggca atctaccagg gcgcggacaa gccgcgccgt cgccactcga
     2761 ccgccggcgc ccacatcaag gctccgagtg cgcggaaccc ctatttgttt atttttctaa
     2821 atacattcaa atatgtatcc gctcatgaga caataaccct gataaatgct tcaataatat
     2881 tgaaaaagga agagtatggc taaaatgaga atatcaccgg aattgaaaaa actgatcgaa
     2941 aaataccgct gcgtaaaaga tacggaagga atgtctcctg ctaaggtata taagctggtg
     3001 ggagaaaatg aaaacctata tttaaaaatg acggacagcc ggtataaagg gaccacctat
     3061 gatgtggaac gggaaaagga catgatgcta tggctggaag gaaagctgcc tgttccaaag
     3121 gtcctgcact ttgaacggca tgatggctgg agcaatctgc tcatgagtga ggccgatggc
     3181 gtcctttgct cggaagagta tgaagatgaa caaagccctg aaaagattat cgagctgtat
     3241 gcggagtgca tcaggctctt tcactccatc gacatatcgg attgtcccta tacgaatagc
     3301 ttagacagcc gcttagccga attggattac ttactgaata acgatctggc cgatgtggat
     3361 tgcgaaaact gggaagagga cactccattt aaagatccgc gcgagctgta tgatttttta
     3421 aagacggaaa agcccgaaga ggaacttgtc ttttcccacg gcgacctggg agacagcaac
     3481 atctttgtga aagatggcaa agtaagtggc tttattgatc ttgggagaag cggcagggcg
     3541 gacaagtggt atgacattgc cttctgcgtc cggtcgctca gggaggatat cggggaagaa
     3601 cagtatgtcg agctattttt tgacttactg gggatcaagc ctgattggga gaaaataaaa
     3661 tattatattt tactggatga attgttttag ctgtcagacc aagtttactc atatatactt
     3721 tagattgatt taaaacttca tttttaattt aaaaggatct aggtgaagat cctttttgat
     3781 aatctcatga ccaaaatccc ttaacgtgag ttttcgttcc actgagcgtc agaccccgta
     3841 gaaaagatca aaggatcttc ttgagatcct ttttttctgc gcgtaatctg ctgcttgcaa
     3901 acaaaaaaac caccgctacc agcggtggtt tgtttgccgg atcaagagct accaactctt
     3961 tttccgaagg taactggctt cagcagagcg cagataccaa atactgttct tctagtgtag
     4021 ccgtagttag gccaccactt caagaactct gtagcaccgc ctacatacct cgctctgcta
     4081 atcctgttac cagtggctgc tgccagtggc gataagtcgt gtcttaccgg gttggactca
     4141 agacgatagt taccggataa ggcgcagcgg tcgggctgaa cggggggttc gtgcacacag
     4201 cccagcttgg agcgaacgac ctacaccgaa ctgagatacc tacagcgtga gctatgagaa
     4261 agcgccacgc ttcccgaagg gagaaaggcg gacaggtatc cggtaagcgg cagggtcgga
     4321 acaggagagc gcacgaggga gcttccaggg ggaaacgcct ggtatcttta tagtcctgtc
     4381 gggtttcgcc acctctgact tgagcgtcga tttttgtgat gctcgtcagg ggggcggagc
     4441 ctatggaaaa acgccagcaa cgcggccttt ttacggttcc tgctcggatc tgttggaccg
     4501 gacagtagtc atggttgatg ggctgcctgt atcgagtggt gattttgtgc cgagctgccg
     4561 gtcggggagc tgttggctgg ctggtggcag gatatattgt ggtgtaaaca aattgacgct
     4621 tagacaactt aataacacat tgcggacgtt tttaatgtac tggggttgaa cactctgtgc
     4681 cgaattcgga tccggaggtc aacatggtgg agcacgacac tctggtctac tccaaaaatg
     4741 tcaaagatac agtctcagaa gatcaaaggg ctattgagac ttttcaacaa aggataattt
     4801 cgggaaacct cctcggattc cattgcccag ctatctgtca cttcatcgaa aggacagtag
     4861 aaaaggaagg tggctcctac aaatgccatc attgcgataa aggaaaggct atcattcaag
     4921 atctctctgc cgacagtggt cccaaagatg gacccccacc cacgaggagc atcgtggaaa
     4981 aagaagaggt tccaaccacg tctacaaagc aagtggattg atgtgataac atggtggagc
     5041 acgacactct ggtctactcc aaaaatgtca aagatacagt ctcagaagat caaagggcta
     5101 ttgagacttt tcaacaaagg ataatttcgg gaaacctcct cggattccat tgcccagcta
     5161 tctgtcactt catcgaaagg acagtagaaa aggaaggtgg ctcctacaaa tgccatcatt
     5221 gcgataaagg aaaggctatc attcaagatc tctctgccga cagtggtccc aaagatggac
     5281 ccccacccac gaggagcatc gtggaaaaag aagaggttcc aaccacgtct acaaagcaag
     5341 tggattgatg tgacatctcc actgacgtaa gggatgacgc acaatcccac tatccttcgc
     5401 aagacccttc ctctatataa ggaagttcat ttcatttgga gaggacacgc tcgagtataa
     5461 gagctcattt ttacaacaat taccaacaac aacaaacaac aaacaacatt acaattacat
     5521 ttacaattat cgatacaatg ggatttgttc tcttttcaca attgccttca tttcttcttg
     5581 tctctacact tctcttattc ctagtaatat cccactcttg ccgtgcaggt aagtttctgc
     5641 ttctaccttt gatatatata taataattat cattaattag tagtaatata atatttcaaa
     5701 tatttttttc aaaataaaag aatgtagtat atagcaattg cttttctgta gtttataagt
     5761 gtgtatattt taatttataa cttttctaat atatgaccaa aatttgttga tgtgcaggag
     5821 gtcgcaactt aaaagaatta tccatgcttg aaaggcatga aaattggatg gttcatcatg
     5881 gacgtgtata caaagatgat atagaaaaag aacaccgctt caagacattc aaggaaaacg
     5941 ttgagttcat cgaatctttc aacaagaacg gaactcaacg ttataagcta gccgtcaata
     6001 aatatgctga tctgaccact gaggaattca caacatcatt tatggggctc gacacttcat
     6061 tactatccca gcaagaatca acagctacaa caacgtcctt taaatatgat agtgtgactg
     6121 aagtgccgtc taacttggac tggagagagt ctggggctgt cactcaagtg aaacatcaag
     6181 gtcgatgtgg atgttgctgg gcgttttctg cggccgcggc tatagaagga gcatatcaaa
     6241 ttgcaaacaa cgaactaatc tctctttcag agcaacaact attggattgc tctacgcaga
     6301 acaaaggctg cgagggcgga ctaatgactg tcgcttacga cttcttactt cagaacaatg
     6361 gcgggggcat taccacagag actaactatg aatacctagg tgaacagtac acatgcagaa
     6421 gccgagagaa aacagcagca gtgcaaataa gtagttataa agtcgtgcct gaaggtgaaa
     6481 catcactatt acaagccgta actaaacagc ctatttctgt tggtattgcg gctaacgatg
     6541 agtttcatat gtacggaagt ggaatatatg atggaagttg taattctaga ctgaatcatg
     6601 cagtgacagt tataggttat gggacaagtg aagaagatgg tacaaaatat tggttgttga
     6661 agaattcatg gggaacaagt tggggcgaga atgggtttat gaaaattata agagattctg
     6721 gggatccttc aggtctttgt gatatcgcaa agatgtcatc ttatccaaac atagcatgag
     6781 cttctctagc tagagtcgat cgacaagctc gagtttctcc ataataatgt gtgagtagtt
     6841 cccagataag ggaattaggg ttcctatagg gtttcgctca tgtgttgagc atataagaaa
     6901 cccttagtat gtatttgtat ttgtaaaata cttctatcaa taaaatttct aattcctaaa
     6961 accaaaatcc agtactaaaa tccagatcgc tgcaagagga tgcacatgtg accgagggac
     7021 acgaagtgat ccgtttaaac tatcagtgtt tgacaggata tattggcggg taaacctaag
     7081 agaaaagagc gtttattaga ataatcggat atttaaaagg gcgtgaaaag gtttatccgt
     7141 tcgtccattt gtatgtgcca gc
//
