# Supplementary material for: Bioengineering secreted proteases converts divergent Rcr3 orthologs and paralogs into extracellular immune co-receptors
Source: bioRxiv preprint, doi:10.1101/2024.02.14.580413, version 2 (2024-05-23)
Supplement: Dataset S2 [file 580413_file07.zip › S2_Dataset/pJK235-008.gb]

LOCUS       pJK235-008              8844 bp    DNA     circular UNA 29-JAN-2024
DEFINITION  pL2M-P19//2x35S::NtPR1a-P0P1P2P3Improved-8_R5R6.
ACCESSION   urn.local...2cyv-ecqffz8
VERSION     urn.local...2cyv-ecqffz8
KEYWORDS    .
SOURCE      
  ORGANISM  .
FEATURES             Location/Qualifiers
     misc_feature    1..2785
                     /note="pVS1ori short"
                     /note="Derived using Geneious Prime 2023.1.2 'Annotate
                     from Database' based on nucleotide similarity"
                     /label="pVS1ori short"
     CDS             193..822
                     /note="StaA; similar to IncC2"
                     /codon_start=1
                     /transl_table=11
                     /product="pVS1 partitioning protein"
                     /protein_id="AAD19678.1"
                     /db_xref="GI:4378781"
                     /note="Derived using Geneious Prime 2023.1.2 'Annotate
                     from Database' based on protein similarity"
                     /label="pVS1 partitioning protein CDS"
     CDS             843..1058
                     /note="ORF3; not required for stable maintenance"
                     /codon_start=1
                     /transl_table=11
                     /product="hypothetical protein"
                     /protein_id="AAD19679.1"
                     /db_xref="GI:4378782"
                     /note="Derived using Geneious Prime 2023.1.2 'Annotate
                     from Database' based on protein similarity"
                     /label="hypothetical protein CDS"
     misc_feature    1089..1101
                     /name="KorB box"
                     /note="KorB box"
                     /note="Derived using Geneious Prime 2023.1.2 'Annotate
                     from Database' based on nucleotide similarity"
                     /label="KorB box"
     CDS             1217..2323
                     /note="RepA"
                     /transl_table=11
                     /product="pVS1 replication protein"
                     /protein_id="AAD19680.1"
                     /db_xref="GI:4378783"
                     /note="Derived using Geneious Prime 2023.1.2 'Annotate
                     from Database' based on protein similarity"
                     /label="pVS1 replication protein CDS"
     rep_origin      2389..2583
                     /note="pVS1 origin of replication"
                     /note="Derived using Geneious Prime 2023.1.2 'Annotate
                     from Database' based on nucleotide similarity"
                     /label="pVS1 origin of replication rep origin"
     misc_feature    2389..2396
                     /note="DnaA box"
                     /note="Derived using Geneious Prime 2023.1.2 'Annotate
                     from Database' based on nucleotide similarity"
                     /label="DnaA box"
     repeat_region   2400..2483
                     /note="21 bp repeats"
                     /rpt_type="direct"
                     /note="Derived using Geneious Prime 2023.1.2 'Annotate
                     from Database' based on nucleotide similarity"
                     /label="21 bp repeats repeat region"
     misc_feature    2484..2575
                     /note="AT-rich region"
                     /note="Derived using Geneious Prime 2023.1.2 'Annotate
                     from Database' based on nucleotide similarity"
                     /label="AT-rich region"
     misc_feature    2576..2583
                     /note="DnaA box"
                     /note="Derived using Geneious Prime 2023.1.2 'Annotate
                     from Database' based on nucleotide similarity"
                     /label="DnaA box"
     promoter        2791..2895
                     /gene="bla"
                     /note="AmpR promoter"
                     /note="Derived using Geneious Prime 2023.1.2 'Annotate
                     from Database' based on nucleotide similarity"
                     /label="bla promoter"
     CDS             2896..3690
                     /gene="aphA"
                     /function="kanamycin resistance"
                     /codon_start=1
                     /transl_table=11
                     /product="aminoglycoside 3'-phosphotransferase"
                     /protein_id="ADZ30886.1"
                     /db_xref="GI:325559604"
                     /note="Derived using Geneious Prime 2023.1.2 'Annotate
                     from Database' based on protein similarity"
                     /label="aphA CDS"
     terminator      3691..3838
                     /Note="Beta-lactamase TEM terminator"
                     /note="Derived using Geneious Prime 2023.1.2 'Annotate
                     from Database' based on nucleotide similarity"
                     /label="bla terminator"
     terminator      complement(3840..3878)
                     /name="Tndr"
                     /note="rho independent terminator"
                     /note="Derived using Geneious Prime 2023.1.2 'Annotate
                     from Database' based on nucleotide similarity"
                     /label="Tndr"
     rep_origin      3881..4449
                     /direction="RIGHT"
                     /note="high-copy-number ColE1/pMB1/pBR322/pUC origin of 
                     replication; ori"
                     /note="Derived using Geneious Prime 2023.1.2 'Annotate
                     from Database' based on nucleotide similarity"
                     /label="ori rep origin"
     misc_RNA        3897..4449
                     /name="RNA-II"
                     /note="Derived using Geneious Prime 2023.1.2 'Annotate
                     from Database' based on nucleotide similarity"
                     /label="RNA-II"
     terminator      complement(3898..3931)
                     /name="Tndr"
                     /note="rho independent terminator"
                     /note="Derived using Geneious Prime 2023.1.2 'Annotate
                     from Database' based on nucleotide similarity"
                     /label="Tndr"
     misc_RNA        complement(3900..4007)
                     /name="RNA-I"
                     /note="Derived using Geneious Prime 2023.1.2 'Annotate
                     from Database' based on nucleotide similarity"
                     /label="RNA-I"
     misc_feature    4516..4662
                     /note="LB; left border. Identical to sequence near
                     agrocinopine synthase on Agrobacterium tumefaciens strain
                     1D1460 plasmid pTi1D1460 (CP032929 nucleotides 161,573 -
                     161,719). "
                     /note="Derived using Geneious Prime 2023.1.2 'Annotate
                     from Database' based on nucleotide similarity"
                     /label="LB; left border"
     misc_feature    4585..4609
                     /note="T-DNA left border sequence (Thole et al., (2007)
                     Plant Physiol 145:1211-1219)"
                     /note="Derived using Geneious Prime 2023.1.2 'Annotate
                     from Database' based on nucleotide similarity"
                     /label="misc"
     terminator      complement(4701..5408)
                     /note="OCS terminator"
                     /note="octopine synthase terminator"
                     /note="Derived using Geneious Prime 2023.1.2 'Annotate
                     from Database' based on nucleotide similarity"
                     /label="OCS terminator"
     CDS             complement(5416..5934)
                     /gene="p19"
                     /note="Tombusvirus RNA silencing suppressor 19 kDa
                     protein; similar to CAC01277.1; characterized in PubMed ID
                     18944038"
                     /codon_start=1
                     /transl_table=11
                     /product="RNA silencing suppressor 19 kDa protein"
                     /protein_id="AIN46664.1"
                     /db_xref="GI:684152027"
                     /note="Derived using Geneious Prime 2023.1.2 'Annotate
                     from Database' based on protein similarity"
                     /label="p19 CDS"
     promoter        complement(5939..6319)
                     /note="mas1'-2' mannopine synthase promoter; mas2' drives
                     MCS2 ORF; mas1' truncated by 96 nt; enhancer elements,
                     TATA box, and start codon missing"
                     /note="Derived using Geneious Prime 2023.1.2 'Annotate
                     from Database' based on nucleotide similarity"
                     /label="truncated MAS promoter"
     promoter        6359..7102
                     /note="Double CaMV 35S"
                     /note="Derived using Geneious Prime 2023.1.2 'Annotate
                     from Database' based on nucleotide similarity"
                     /label="2x35S pro (Plant Parts Kit)"
     misc_feature    7135..7189
                     /note="TMV Omega; translational enhancer from the tobacco
                     mosaic virus 5'-leader sequence (Gallie et al., 1988)"
                     /note="Derived using Geneious Prime 2023.1.2 'Annotate
                     from Database' based on nucleotide similarity"
                     /label="TMV Omega (Plant parts kit)"
     sig_peptide     7197..7286
                     /peptide="MGFVLFSQLPSFLLVSTLLLFLVISHSCRA"
                     /note="Derived using Geneious Prime 2023.1.2 'Annotate
                     from Database' based on protein similarity"
                     /label="signal peptide"
     CDS             7197..7286
                     /codon_start=1
                     /transl_table=1
                     /note="Nicotiana tabacum PR1a signal peptide (AA 1 to 30)"
                     /note="Derived using Geneious Prime 2023.1.2 'Annotate
                     from Database' based on protein similarity"
                     /label="NtPR1a SP CDS"
     CDS             join(7287,7477..>7481)
                     /label="GlyGly-Linker"
     intron          7288..7476
                     /Note="Portable intron (PIV2 aka IV2)"
                     /note="Derived using Geneious Prime 2023.1.2 'Annotate
                     from Database' based on nucleotide similarity"
                     /label="PIV2"
     cds             <7482..>7784
                     /label="PIP1 #0"
     CDS             <7785..>7868
                     /label="PIP1 #1"
     CDS             <7869..>7967
                     /label="PIP1 #2"
     CDS             <7968..>8045
                     /gene="pip1"
                     /codon_start=1
                     /product="phytophthora-inhibited protease 1"
                     /protein_id="ABG23376.1"
                     /db_xref="GI:108937128"
                     /label="PIP1 - Part 3"
     Mutation        7971..7973
                     /created_by="User"
                     /modified_by="User"
                     /label="E>N"
     Mutation        7989..7991
                     /created_by="User"
                     /label="V>N"
     Mutation        8040..8042
                     /created_by="User"
                     /label="T>S"
     Mutation        8043..8045
                     /created_by="User"
                     /label="N>D"
     CDS             <8046..>8165
                     /label="PIP1 #4"
     CDS             <8166..>8303
                     /label="RCR3 #5"
     CDS             <8304..8432
                     /label="RCR3 #6"
     terminator      8437..8640
                     /note="CaMV poly(A) signal; cauliflower mosaic virus
                     polyadenylation signal"
                     /note="Plant parts kit"
                     /note="Derived using Geneious Prime 2023.1.2 'Annotate
                     from Database' based on nucleotide similarity"
                     /label="35S terminator"
     misc_feature    complement(8686..8840)
                     /note="RB; Right border. Identical to sequence near
                     D-nopaline dehydrogenase on Agrobacterium tumefaciens
                     strain 1D1460 plasmid pTi1D1460 (CP032929 nucleotides
                     186,435 - 186,589). "
                     /note="Derived using Geneious Prime 2023.1.2 'Annotate
                     from Database' based on nucleotide similarity"
                     /label="RB"
     misc_feature    8704..8728
                     /note="T-DNA right border sequence (Thole et al., (2007)
                     Plant Physiol 145:1211-1219)"
                     /note="Derived using Geneious Prime 2023.1.2 'Annotate
                     from Database' based on nucleotide similarity"
                     /label="misc"
ORIGIN      
        1 cgtgcggctg catgaaatcc tggccggttt gtctgatgcc aagctggcgg cctggccggc
       61 cagcttggcc gctgaagaaa ccgagcgccg ccgtctaaaa aggtgatgtg tatttgagta
      121 aaacagcttg cgtcatgcgg tcgctgcgta tatgatgcga tgagtaaata aacaaatacg
      181 caaggggaac gcatgaaggt tatcgctgta cttaaccaga aaggcgggtc aggcaagacg
      241 accatcgcaa cccatctagc ccgcgccctg caactcgccg gggccgatgt tctgttagtc
      301 gattccgatc cccagggcag tgcccgcgat tgggcggccg tgcgggaaga tcaaccgcta
      361 accgttgtcg gcatcgaccg cccgacgatt gaccgcgacg tgaaggccat cggccggcgc
      421 gacttcgtag tgatcgacgg agcgccccag gcggcggact tggctgtgtc cgcgatcaag
      481 gcagccgact tcgtgctgat tccggtgcag ccaagccctt acgacatatg ggccaccgcc
      541 gacctggtgg agctggttaa gcagcgcatt gaggtcacgg atggaaggct acaagcggcc
      601 tttgtcgtgt cgcgggcgat caaaggcacg cgcatcggcg gtgaggttgc cgaggcgctg
      661 gccgggtacg agctgcccat tcttgagtcc cgtatcacgc agcgcgtgag ctacccaggc
      721 actgccgccg ccggcacaac cgttcttgaa tcagaacccg agggcgacgc tgcccgcgag
      781 gtccaggcgc tggccgctga aattaaatca aaactcattt gagttaatga ggtaaagaga
      841 aaatgagcaa aagcacaaac acgctaagtg ccggccgtcc gagcgcacgc agcagcaagg
      901 ctgcaacgtt ggccagcctg gcagacacgc cagccatgaa gcgggtcaac tttcagttgc
      961 cggcggagga tcacaccaag ctgaagatgt acgcggtacg ccaaggcaag accattaccg
     1021 agctgctatc tgaatacatc gcgcagctac cagagtaaat gagcaaatga ataaatgagt
     1081 agatgaattt tagcggctaa aggaggcggc atggaaaatc aagaacaacc aggcaccgac
     1141 gccgtggaat gccccatgtg tggaggaacg ggcggttggc caggcgtaag cggctgggtt
     1201 gtctgccggc cctgcaatgg cactggaacc cccaagcccg aggaatcggc gtgacggtcg
     1261 caaaccatcc ggcccggtac aaatcggcgc ggcgctgggt gatgacctgg tggagaagtt
     1321 gaaggccgcg caggccgccc agcggcaacg catcgaggca gaagcacgcc ccggtgaatc
     1381 gtggcaagcg gccgctgatc gaatccgcaa agaatcccgg caaccgccgg cagccggtgc
     1441 gccgtcgatt aggaagccgc ccaagggcga cgagcaacca gattttttcg ttccgatgct
     1501 ctatgacgtg ggcacccgcg atagtcgcag catcatggac gtggccgttt tccgtctgtc
     1561 gaagcgtgac cgacgagctg gcgaggtgat ccgctacgag cttccagacg ggcacgtaga
     1621 ggtttccgca gggccggccg gcatggccag tgtgtgggat tacgacctgg tactgatggc
     1681 ggtttcccat ctaaccgaat ccatgaaccg ataccgggaa gggaagggag acaagcccgg
     1741 ccgcgtgttc cgtccacacg ttgcggacgt actcaagttc tgccggcgag ccgatggcgg
     1801 aaagcagaaa gacgacctgg tagaaacctg cattcggtta aacaccacgc acgttgccat
     1861 gcagcgtacg aagaaggcca agaacggccg cctggtgacg gtatccgagg gtgaagcctt
     1921 gattagccgc tacaagatcg taaagagcga aaccgggcgg ccggagtaca tcgagatcga
     1981 gctagctgat tggatgtacc gcgagatcac agaaggcaag aacccggacg tgctgacggt
     2041 tcaccccgat tactttttga tcgatcccgg catcggccgt tttctctacc gcctggcacg
     2101 ccgcgccgca ggcaaggcag aagccagatg gttgttcaag acgatctacg aacgcagtgg
     2161 cagcgccgga gagttcaaga agttctgttt caccgtgcgc aagctgatcg ggtcaaatga
     2221 cctgccggag tacgatttga aggaggaggc ggggcaggct ggcccgatcc tagtcatgcg
     2281 ctaccgcaac ctgatcgagg gcgaagcatc cgccggttcc taatgtacgg agcagatgct
     2341 agggcaaatt gccctagcag gggaaaaagg tcgaaaaagc ttctttcctg tggatagcac
     2401 gtacattggg aacccaaagc cgtacattgg gaaccggaac ccgtacattg ggaacccaaa
     2461 gccgtacatt gggaaccggt cacacatgta agtgactgat ataaaagaga aaaaaggcga
     2521 tttttccgcc taaaactctt taaaacttat taaaactctt aaaacccgcc tggcctgtgc
     2581 ataactgtct ggccagcgca cagccgaaca gctgcaaaaa gcgcctaccc ttcggtcgct
     2641 gcgctcccta cgccccgccg cttcgcgtcg gcctatcgcg gccgctggcc gctcaaaaat
     2701 ggctggccta cggccaggca atctaccagg gcgcggacaa gccgcgccgt cgccactcga
     2761 ccgccggcgc ccacatcaag gctccgagtg cgcggaaccc ctatttgttt atttttctaa
     2821 atacattcaa atatgtatcc gctcatgaga caataaccct gataaatgct tcaataatat
     2881 tgaaaaagga agagtatggc taaaatgaga atatcaccgg aattgaaaaa actgatcgaa
     2941 aaataccgct gcgtaaaaga tacggaagga atgtctcctg ctaaggtata taagctggtg
     3001 ggagaaaatg aaaacctata tttaaaaatg acggacagcc ggtataaagg gaccacctat
     3061 gatgtggaac gggaaaagga catgatgcta tggctggaag gaaagctgcc tgttccaaag
     3121 gtcctgcact ttgaacggca tgatggctgg agcaatctgc tcatgagtga ggccgatggc
     3181 gtcctttgct cggaagagta tgaagatgaa caaagccctg aaaagattat cgagctgtat
     3241 gcggagtgca tcaggctctt tcactccatc gacatatcgg attgtcccta tacgaatagc
     3301 ttagacagcc gcttagccga attggattac ttactgaata acgatctggc cgatgtggat
     3361 tgcgaaaact gggaagagga cactccattt aaagatccgc gcgagctgta tgatttttta
     3421 aagacggaaa agcccgaaga ggaacttgtc ttttcccacg gcgacctggg agacagcaac
     3481 atctttgtga aagatggcaa agtaagtggc tttattgatc ttgggagaag cggcagggcg
     3541 gacaagtggt atgacattgc cttctgcgtc cggtcgctca gggaggatat cggggaagaa
     3601 cagtatgtcg agctattttt tgacttactg gggatcaagc ctgattggga gaaaataaaa
     3661 tattatattt tactggatga attgttttag ctgtcagacc aagtttactc atatatactt
     3721 tagattgatt taaaacttca tttttaattt aaaaggatct aggtgaagat cctttttgat
     3781 aatctcatga ccaaaatccc ttaacgtgag ttttcgttcc actgagcgtc agaccccgta
     3841 gaaaagatca aaggatcttc ttgagatcct ttttttctgc gcgtaatctg ctgcttgcaa
     3901 acaaaaaaac caccgctacc agcggtggtt tgtttgccgg atcaagagct accaactctt
     3961 tttccgaagg taactggctt cagcagagcg cagataccaa atactgttct tctagtgtag
     4021 ccgtagttag gccaccactt caagaactct gtagcaccgc ctacatacct cgctctgcta
     4081 atcctgttac cagtggctgc tgccagtggc gataagtcgt gtcttaccgg gttggactca
     4141 agacgatagt taccggataa ggcgcagcgg tcgggctgaa cggggggttc gtgcacacag
     4201 cccagcttgg agcgaacgac ctacaccgaa ctgagatacc tacagcgtga gctatgagaa
     4261 agcgccacgc ttcccgaagg gagaaaggcg gacaggtatc cggtaagcgg cagggtcgga
     4321 acaggagagc gcacgaggga gcttccaggg ggaaacgcct ggtatcttta tagtcctgtc
     4381 gggtttcgcc acctctgact tgagcgtcga tttttgtgat gctcgtcagg ggggcggagc
     4441 ctatggaaaa acgccagcaa cgcggccttt ttacggttcc tgctcggatc tgttggaccg
     4501 gacagtagtc atggttgatg ggctgcctgt atcgagtggt gattttgtgc cgagctgccg
     4561 gtcggggagc tgttggctgg ctggtggcag gatatattgt ggtgtaaaca aattgacgct
     4621 tagacaactt aataacacat tgcggacgtt tttaatgtac tggggttgaa cactctgtgc
     4681 cgaattcgga tccagcggtc ctgctgagcc tcgacatgtt gtcgcaaaat tcgccctgga
     4741 cccgcccaac gatttgtcgt cactgtcaag gtttgacctg cacttcattt ggggcccaca
     4801 tacaccaaaa aaatgctgca taattctcgg ggcagcaagt cggttacccg gccgccgtgc
     4861 tggaccgggt tgaatggtgc ccgtaacttt cggtagagcg gacggccaat actcaacttc
     4921 aaggaatctc acccatgcgc gccggcgggg aaccggagtt cccttcagtg agcgttatta
     4981 gttcgccgct cggtgtgtcg tagatactag cccctggggc acttttgaaa tttgaataag
     5041 atttatgtaa tcagtctttt aggtttgacc ggttctgccg ctttttttaa aattggattt
     5101 gtaataataa aacgcaattg tttgttattg tggcgctcta tcatagatgt cgctataaac
     5161 ctattcagca caatatattg ttttcatttt aatattgtac atataagtag tagggtacaa
     5221 tcagtaaatt gaacggagaa tattattcat aaaaatacga tagtaacggg tgatatattc
     5281 attagaatga accgaaaccg gcggtaagga tctgagctac acatgctcag gttttttaca
     5341 acgtgcacaa cagaattgaa agcaaatatc atgcgatcat aggcttctcg catatctcat
     5401 taaagcagga caagcttact cgctttcttt ttcgaaagtt tgagtacctt cagggcatcc
     5461 tcttgataca ttactttcca cttcgattgg ggcaagctgt agcagttctt gcttagaccg
     5521 aattgccatc tcacagagat gctgaagagt tcgcgaccct ccagaaacgg tgatactaac
     5581 tcctcgaaac cgaatactat aggtacatcc gatctggtcg aaaccgaaaa atcgagatgc
     5641 tgcatagtta accgaatctc ccgtccaaga tccaaggact ctgtgcagtg aagcttccgt
     5701 cctgtcgtat ctgagatatc tcttaaatac aactttcccg aaaccccagc tttccttgaa
     5761 accaagggga ttatcttgat tcgaattcgt ctcatcgtta tgtagccgcc actcagtcca
     5821 actcggactt tcgtcaggaa gtttgaaggg agaagtggta cctcctgatc ctccatccca
     5881 acgttcactg ttagcttgtt ccctagcgtc gtttccttgt atagctcgtt ccatcattcg
     5941 atttggtgta tcgagattgg ttatgaaatt cagatgctag tgtaatgtat tggtaatttg
     6001 ggaagatata ataggaagca aggctattta tccatttctg aaaaggcgaa atggcgtcac
     6061 cgcgagcgtc acgcgcattc cgttcttgct gtaaagcgtt gtttggtaca cttttgacta
     6121 gcgaggcttg gcgtgtcagc gtatctattc aaaagtcgtt aatggctgcg gatcaagaaa
     6181 aagttggaat agaaacagaa tacccgcgaa attcaggccc ggttgccatg tcctacacgc
     6241 cgaaataaac gaccaaatta gtagaaaaat aaaaactgac taggatactt acgtcacgtc
     6301 ttgcgcactg atttgaaaaa tctcaatata aactccgcaa gaattcaagc ttggaggtca
     6361 acatggtgga gcacgacact ctggtctact ccaaaaatgt caaagataca gtctcagaag
     6421 atcaaagggc tattgagact tttcaacaaa ggataatttc gggaaacctc ctcggattcc
     6481 attgcccagc tatctgtcac ttcatcgaaa ggacagtaga aaaggaaggt ggctcctaca
     6541 aatgccatca ttgcgataaa ggaaaggcta tcattcaaga tctctctgcc gacagtggtc
     6601 ccaaagatgg acccccaccc acgaggagca tcgtggaaaa agaagaggtt ccaaccacgt
     6661 ctacaaagca agtggattga tgtgataaca tggtggagca cgacactctg gtctactcca
     6721 aaaatgtcaa agatacagtc tcagaagatc aaagggctat tgagactttt caacaaagga
     6781 taatttcggg aaacctcctc ggattccatt gcccagctat ctgtcacttc atcgaaagga
     6841 cagtagaaaa ggaaggtggc tcctacaaat gccatcattg cgataaagga aaggctatca
     6901 ttcaagatct ctctgccgac agtggtccca aagatggacc cccacccacg aggagcatcg
     6961 tggaaaaaga agaggttcca accacgtcta caaagcaagt ggattgatgt gacatctcca
     7021 ctgacgtaag ggatgacgca caatcccact atccttcgca agacccttcc tctatataag
     7081 gaagttcatt tcatttggag aggacacgct cgagtataag agctcatttt tacaacaatt
     7141 accaacaaca acaaacaaca aacaacatta caattacatt tacaattatc gatacaatgg
     7201 gatttgttct cttttcacaa ttgccttcat ttcttcttgt ctctacactt ctcttattcc
     7261 tagtaatatc ccactcttgc cgtgcaggta agtttctgct tctacctttg atatatatat
     7321 aataattatc attaattagt agtaatataa tatttcaaat atttttttca aaataaaaga
     7381 atgtagtata tagcaattgc ttttctgtag tttataagtg tgtatatttt aatttataac
     7441 ttttctaata tatgaccaaa atttgttgat gtgcaggagg tcgcaactta aaagaattat
     7501 ccatgcttga aaggcatgaa aattggatgg ttcatcatgg acgtgtatac aaagatgata
     7561 tagaaaaaga acaccgcttc aagacattca aggaaaacgt tgagttcatc gaatctttca
     7621 acaagaacgg aactcaacgt tataagctag ccgtcaataa atatgctgat ctgaccactg
     7681 aggaattcac aacatcattt atggggctcg acacttcatt actatcccag caagaatcaa
     7741 cagctacaac aacgtccttt aaatatgata gtgtgactga agtgccgaat agcatggact
     7801 ggagaaagag agggagtgtc acaggagtca aggatcaagg tgtatgtgga tgttgttggg
     7861 cattttctgc ggccgcggct atagaaggag catatcaaat tgcaaacaac gaactaatct
     7921 ctctttcaga gcaacaacta ttggattgct ctacgcagaa caaaggctgc aatggcggac
     7981 taatgactaa tgcttacgac ttcttacttc agaacaatgg cgggggcatt accacagagt
     8041 ctgactatcc ttatgaagaa gctcaaaatg tttgcaagac cgaacaacca gcagcagtta
     8101 ctatcaatgg ctacgaagtc gtaccatctg acgagtcatc gttgttgaaa gctgtagtga
     8161 atcagccagt gtccattgga atagctgcta gccaagattt acagttttac gcgggaggaa
     8221 cttatgacgg aaactgtgcc gatcaaatta accatgctgt aacagcgata ggatatggaa
     8281 ctgatgagga aggtcagaaa tattggttgt tgaagaattc atggggaaca agttggggcg
     8341 agaatgggtt tatgaaaatt ataagagatt ctggggatcc ttcaggtctt tgtgatatcg
     8401 caaagatgtc atcttatcca aacatagcat aagcttctct agctagagtc gatcgacaag
     8461 ctcgagtttc tccataataa tgtgtgagta gttcccagat aagggaatta gggttcctat
     8521 agggtttcgc tcatgtgttg agcatataag aaacccttag tatgtatttg tatttgtaaa
     8581 atacttctat caataaaatt tctaattcct aaaaccaaaa tccagtacta aaatccagat
     8641 cgctactaga ggatgcacat gtgaccgagg gacacgaagt gatccgttta aactatcagt
     8701 gtttgacagg atatattggc gggtaaacct aagagaaaag agcgtttatt agaataatcg
     8761 gatatttaaa agggcgtgaa aaggtttatc cgttcgtcca tttgtatgtg catgccaacc
     8821 acagggttcc cctcgggagt cagc
//
