# Supplementary material for: Bioengineering secreted proteases converts divergent Rcr3 orthologs and paralogs into extracellular immune co-receptors
Source: bioRxiv preprint, doi:10.1101/2024.02.14.580413, version 2 (2024-05-23)
Supplement: Dataset S2 [file 580413_file07.zip › S2_Dataset/pJK049-029.gb]

LOCUS       pJK049-029              3199 bp    DNA     circular UNA 29-JAN-2024
DEFINITION  pL0M-nsCDS1-P0P1R2R3R4P5P6.
ACCESSION   urn.local...2ct2-ecqffy3
VERSION     urn.local...2ct2-ecqffy3
KEYWORDS    .
SOURCE      
  ORGANISM  .
FEATURES             Location/Qualifiers
     terminator      1..95
                     /Note="recombinase family protein terminator"
                     /note="Derived using Geneious Prime 2023.2.1 'Annotate
                     from Database' based on nucleotide similarity"
                     /label="recombinase family protein terminator"
     promoter        96..200
                     /gene="bla"
                     /note="AmpR promoter"
                     /note="Derived using Geneious Prime 2020.1.1 'Annotate
                     from Database' based on nucleotide similarity"
                     /label="bla promoter"
     CDS             201..1208
                     /name="aadA CDS"
                     /gene="aadA"
                     /product="ANT(3'')-Ia family aminoglycoside
                     nucleotidyltransferase AadA1"
                     /note="confers resistance against aminoglycosides
                     (PF01909)"
                     /transl_table=11
                     /note="Derived using Geneious Prime 2020.1.1 'Annotate
                     from Database' based on protein similarity"
                     /label="aadA CDS"
     promoter        complement(301..329)
                     /gene="intI1"
                     /note="Derived using Geneious Prime 2020.1.1 'Annotate
                     from Database' based on nucleotide similarity"
                     /label="int1 promoter"
     terminator      1212..1359
                     /Note="Beta-lactamase TEM terminator"
                     /note="Derived using Geneious Prime 2023.2.1 'Annotate
                     from Database' based on nucleotide similarity"
                     /label="bla terminator"
     terminator      complement(1361..1399)
                     /name="Tndr"
                     /note="rho independent terminator"
                     /note="Derived using Geneious Prime 2020.1.1 'Annotate
                     from Database' based on nucleotide similarity"
                     /label="Tndr"
     rep_origin      1402..1970
                     /direction="RIGHT"
                     /note="high-copy-number ColE1/pMB1/pBR322/pUC origin of 
                     replication; ori"
                     /note="Derived using Geneious Prime 2020.1.1 'Annotate
                     from Database' based on nucleotide similarity"
                     /label="ori rep origin"
     misc_RNA        1418..1970
                     /name="RNA-II"
                     /note="Derived using Geneious Prime 2020.1.1 'Annotate
                     from Database' based on nucleotide similarity"
                     /label="RNA-II"
     terminator      complement(1419..1452)
                     /name="Tndr"
                     /note="rho independent terminator"
                     /note="Derived using Geneious Prime 2020.1.1 'Annotate
                     from Database' based on nucleotide similarity"
                     /label="Tndr"
     misc_RNA        complement(1421..1528)
                     /name="RNA-I"
                     /note="Derived using Geneious Prime 2020.1.1 'Annotate
                     from Database' based on nucleotide similarity"
                     /label="RNA-I"
     regulatory      1781..2159
                     /regulatory_class="other"
                     /note="ColE1 ori"
                     /note="Derived using Geneious Prime 2020.1.1 'Annotate
                     from Database' based on nucleotide similarity"
                     /label="ColE1 ori regulatory"
     misc_feature    2057..2064
                     /note="DnaA box"
                     /note="Derived using Geneious Prime 2023.2.1 'Annotate
                     from Database' based on nucleotide similarity"
                     /label="DnaA box"
     misc_feature    2090..2153
                     /name="L-strand Y effector site"
                     /note="L-strand Y effector site"
                     /note="Derived using Geneious Prime 2020.1.1 'Annotate
                     from Database' based on nucleotide similarity"
                     /label="L-strand Y effector site"
     CDS             <2222..>2524
                     /gene="pip1"
                     /product="phytophthora-inhibited protease 1"
                     /protein_id="ABG23376.1"
                     /db_xref="GI:108937128"
                     /note="Derived using Geneious Prime 2020.1.1 'Annotate
                     from Database' based on nucleotide similarity"
                     /label="Pip1 pro-domain fragment CDS"
     CDS             <2525..>2605
                     /gene="pip1"
                     /product="phytophthora-inhibited protease 1"
                     /protein_id="ABG23376.1"
                     /db_xref="GI:108937128"
                     /note="Derived using Geneious Prime 2020.1.1 'Annotate
                     from Database' based on nucleotide similarity"
                     /label="Pip1 fragment 1 CDS"
     CDS             <2606..>2710
                     /gene="Rcr3"
                     /note="required for Cf-2-dependent disease resistance"
                     /product="cysteine protease"
                     /protein_id="AAM19207.1"
                     /db_xref="GI:20334373"
                     /note="Derived using Geneious Prime 2020.1.1 'Annotate
                     from Database' based on nucleotide similarity"
                     /label="Rcr3pim fragment 2 CDS"
     CDS             <2711..>2779
                     /gene="Rcr3"
                     /note="required for Cf-2-dependent disease resistance"
                     /product="cysteine protease"
                     /protein_id="AAM19207.1"
                     /db_xref="GI:20334373"
                     /note="Derived using Geneious Prime 2020.1.1 'Annotate
                     from Database' based on nucleotide similarity"
                     /label="Rcr3pim fragment 3 CDS"
     CDS             <2780..>2902
                     /gene="Rcr3"
                     /note="required for Cf-2-dependent disease resistance"
                     /product="cysteine protease"
                     /protein_id="AAM19207.1"
                     /db_xref="GI:20334373"
                     /note="Derived using Geneious Prime 2020.1.1 'Annotate
                     from Database' based on nucleotide similarity"
                     /label="Rcr3pim fragment 4 CDS"
     CDS             <2903..>3043
                     /gene="pip1"
                     /product="phytophthora-inhibited protease 1"
                     /protein_id="ABG23376.1"
                     /db_xref="GI:108937128"
                     /note="Derived using Geneious Prime 2020.1.1 'Annotate
                     from Database' based on nucleotide similarity"
                     /label="Pip1 fragment 5 CDS"
     CDS             <3044..3169
                     /gene="pip1"
                     /product="phytophthora-inhibited protease 1"
                     /protein_id="ABG23376.1"
                     /db_xref="GI:108937128"
                     /note="Derived using Geneious Prime 2020.1.1 'Annotate
                     from Database' based on nucleotide similarity"
                     /label="Pip1 fragment 6 CDS"
ORIGIN      
        1 gacgaaaggg cctcgtgata cgcctatttt tataggttaa tgtcatgata ataatggttt
       61 cttagacgtc aggtggcact tttcggggaa atgtgcgcgg aacccctatt tgtttatttt
      121 tctaaataca ttcaaatatg tatccgctca tgagacaata accctgataa atgcttcaat
      181 aatattgaaa aaggaagagt atgcgctcac gcaactggtc cagaaccttg accgaacgca
      241 gcggtggtaa cggcgcagtg gcggttttca tggcttgtta tgactgtttt tttggggtac
      301 agtctatgcc tcgggcatcc aagcagcaag cgcgttacgc cgtgggtcga tgtttgatgt
      361 tatggagcag caacgatgtt acgcagcagg gcagtcgccc taaaacaaag ttaaacatca
      421 tgagggaagc ggtgatcgcc gaagtatcga ctcaactatc agaggtagtt ggcgtcatcg
      481 agcgccatct cgaaccgacg ttgctggccg tacatttgta cggctccgca gtggatggcg
      541 gcctgaagcc acacagcgat attgatttgc tggttacggt gaccgtaagg cttgatgaaa
      601 caacgcggcg agctttgatc aacgaccttt tggaaacttc ggcttcccct ggagagagcg
      661 agattctccg cgctgtagaa gtcaccattg ttgtgcacga cgacatcatt ccgtggcgtt
      721 atccagctaa gcgcgaactg caatttggag aatggcagcg caatgacatt cttgcaggta
      781 tcttcgagcc agccacgatc gacattgatc tggctatctt gctgacaaaa gcaagagaac
      841 atagcgttgc cttggtaggt ccagcggcgg aggaactctt tgatccggtt cctgaacagg
      901 atctatttga ggcgctaaat gaaaccttaa cgctatggaa ctcgccgccc gactgggctg
      961 gcgatgagcg aaatgtagtg cttacgttgt cccgcatttg gtacagcgca gtaaccggca
     1021 aaatcgcgcc gaaggatgtc gctgccgact gggcaatgga gcgcctgccg gcccagtatc
     1081 agcccgtcat acttgaagct agacaggctt atcttggaca agaagaagat cgcttggcct
     1141 cgcgcgcaga tcagttggaa gaatttgtcc attacgtaaa aggcgagatc accaaggtag
     1201 tcggcaaata actgtcagac caagtttact catatatact ttagattgat ttaaaacttc
     1261 atttttaatt taaaaggatc taggtgaaga tcctttttga taatctcatg accaaaatcc
     1321 cttaacgtga gttttcgttc cactgagcgt cagaccccgt agaaaagatc aaaggatctt
     1381 cttgagatcc tttttttctg cgcgtaatct gctgcttgca aacaaaaaaa ccaccgctac
     1441 cagcggtggt ttgtttgccg gatcaagagc taccaactct ttttccgaag gtaactggct
     1501 tcagcagagc gcagatacca aatactgtcc ttctagtgta gccgtagtta ggccaccact
     1561 tcaagaactc tgtagcaccg cctacatacc tcgctctgct aatcctgtta ccagtggctg
     1621 ctgccagtgg cgataagtcg tgtcttaccg ggttggactc aagacgatag ttaccggata
     1681 aggcgcagcg gtcgggctga acggggggtt cgtgcacaca gcccagcttg gagcgaacga
     1741 cctacaccga actgagatac ctacagcgtg agctatgaga aagcgccacg cttcccgaag
     1801 ggagaaaggc ggacaggtat ccggtaagcg gcagggtcgg aacaggagag cgcacgaggg
     1861 agcttccagg gggaaacgcc tggtatcttt atagtcctgt cgggtttcgc cacctctgac
     1921 ttgagcgtcg atttttgtga tgctcgtcag gggggcggag cctatggaaa aacgccagca
     1981 acgcggcctt tttacggttc ctggcctttt gctggccttt tgctcacatg ttctttcctg
     2041 cgttatcccc tgattctgtg gataaccgta ttaccgcctt tgagtgagct gataccgctc
     2101 gccgcagccg aacgaccgag cgcagcgagt cagtgagcga ggaagcggaa gagcgcccaa
     2161 tacgcaaacc gcctctcccc gcgcgttggc cgattcatta atcactctgt ggtctcaagg
     2221 tcgcaactta aaagaattat ccatgcttga aaggcatgaa aattggatgg ttcatcatgg
     2281 acgtgtatac aaagatgata tagaaaaaga acaccgcttc aagacattca aggaaaacgt
     2341 tgagttcatc gaatctttca acaagaacgg aactcaacgt tataagctag ccgtcaataa
     2401 atatgctgat ctgaccactg aggaattcac aacatcattt atggggctcg acacttcatt
     2461 actatcccag caagaatcaa cagctacaac aacgtccttt aaatatgata gtgtgactga
     2521 agtgccgaat agcatggact ggagaaagag agggagtgtc acaggagtca aggatcaagg
     2581 tgtatgtgga tgttgttggg cattttctgc agttggatca ctagaaggag cctacaaaat
     2641 tgcaacaggc aacttgatgg aattctctga acaggaactt ctcgattgca ccaccaacaa
     2701 ttatggctgc aacggaggtt taatgacgaa tgcattcgat tttatcatag aaaatggtgg
     2761 aatttcaagg gaatcagact atgaatacct aggtgaacag tacacatgca gaagccgaga
     2821 gaaaacagca gcagtgcaaa taagtagtta taaagtcgtg cctgaaggtg aaacatcact
     2881 attacaagcc gtaactaaac agcctatttc tgttggtatt gcggctaacg atgagtttca
     2941 tatgtacgga agtggaatat atgatggaag ttgtaattct agactgaatc atgcagtgac
     3001 agttataggt tatgggacaa gtgaagaaga tggtacaaaa tattggatag tgaagaattc
     3061 atgggggagt gattggggtg aggaaggata tatgagaatt gctagagatg ttggagttga
     3121 tggtggccat tgtggcattg caaaggttgc gtcgttccct actgcttgag ctttgagacc
     3181 acgaagtggc tcttcagtg
//
