# Supplementary material for: Bioengineering secreted proteases converts divergent Rcr3 orthologs and paralogs into extracellular immune co-receptors
Source: bioRxiv preprint, doi:10.1101/2024.02.14.580413, version 2 (2024-05-23)
Supplement: Dataset S2 [file 580413_file07.zip › S2_Dataset/pJK100-009p.gb]

LOCUS       pJK100-009p             8838 bp    DNA     circular UNA 29-JAN-2024
DEFINITION  pL2M-P19//2x35S::NtPR1a-P0P1P2R3P4P5P6.
ACCESSION   urn.local...2ct3-ecqffy3
VERSION     urn.local...2ct3-ecqffy3
KEYWORDS    .
SOURCE      
  ORGANISM  .
FEATURES             Location/Qualifiers
     misc_feature    1..2785
                     /note="pVS1ori short"
                     /note="Derived using Geneious Prime 2023.1.2 'Annotate
                     from Database' based on nucleotide similarity"
                     /label="pVS1ori short"
     CDS             193..822
                     /note="StaA; similar to IncC2"
                     /codon_start=1
                     /transl_table=11
                     /product="pVS1 partitioning protein"
                     /protein_id="AAD19678.1"
                     /db_xref="GI:4378781"
                     /note="Derived using Geneious Prime 2023.1.2 'Annotate
                     from Database' based on protein similarity"
                     /label="pVS1 partitioning protein CDS"
     CDS             843..1058
                     /note="ORF3; not required for stable maintenance"
                     /codon_start=1
                     /transl_table=11
                     /product="hypothetical protein"
                     /protein_id="AAD19679.1"
                     /db_xref="GI:4378782"
                     /note="Derived using Geneious Prime 2023.1.2 'Annotate
                     from Database' based on protein similarity"
                     /label="hypothetical protein CDS"
     misc_feature    1089..1101
                     /name="KorB box"
                     /note="KorB box"
                     /note="Derived using Geneious Prime 2023.1.2 'Annotate
                     from Database' based on nucleotide similarity"
                     /label="KorB box"
     CDS             1217..2323
                     /note="RepA"
                     /transl_table=11
                     /product="pVS1 replication protein"
                     /protein_id="AAD19680.1"
                     /db_xref="GI:4378783"
                     /note="Derived using Geneious Prime 2023.1.2 'Annotate
                     from Database' based on protein similarity"
                     /label="pVS1 replication protein CDS"
     rep_origin      2389..2583
                     /note="pVS1 origin of replication"
                     /note="Derived using Geneious Prime 2023.1.2 'Annotate
                     from Database' based on nucleotide similarity"
                     /label="pVS1 origin of replication rep origin"
     misc_feature    2389..2396
                     /note="DnaA box"
                     /note="Derived using Geneious Prime 2023.1.2 'Annotate
                     from Database' based on nucleotide similarity"
                     /label="DnaA box"
     repeat_region   2400..2483
                     /note="21 bp repeats"
                     /rpt_type="direct"
                     /note="Derived using Geneious Prime 2023.1.2 'Annotate
                     from Database' based on nucleotide similarity"
                     /label="21 bp repeats repeat region"
     misc_feature    2484..2575
                     /note="AT-rich region"
                     /note="Derived using Geneious Prime 2023.1.2 'Annotate
                     from Database' based on nucleotide similarity"
                     /label="AT-rich region"
     misc_feature    2576..2583
                     /note="DnaA box"
                     /note="Derived using Geneious Prime 2023.1.2 'Annotate
                     from Database' based on nucleotide similarity"
                     /label="DnaA box"
     promoter        2791..2895
                     /gene="bla"
                     /note="AmpR promoter"
                     /note="Derived using Geneious Prime 2023.1.2 'Annotate
                     from Database' based on nucleotide similarity"
                     /label="bla promoter"
     CDS             2896..3690
                     /gene="aphA"
                     /function="kanamycin resistance"
                     /codon_start=1
                     /transl_table=11
                     /product="aminoglycoside 3'-phosphotransferase"
                     /protein_id="ADZ30886.1"
                     /db_xref="GI:325559604"
                     /note="Derived using Geneious Prime 2023.1.2 'Annotate
                     from Database' based on protein similarity"
                     /label="aphA CDS"
     terminator      3691..3838
                     /Note="Beta-lactamase TEM terminator"
                     /note="Derived using Geneious Prime 2023.1.2 'Annotate
                     from Database' based on nucleotide similarity"
                     /label="bla terminator"
     terminator      complement(3840..3878)
                     /name="Tndr"
                     /note="rho independent terminator"
                     /note="Derived using Geneious Prime 2023.1.2 'Annotate
                     from Database' based on nucleotide similarity"
                     /label="Tndr"
     rep_origin      3881..4449
                     /direction="RIGHT"
                     /note="high-copy-number ColE1/pMB1/pBR322/pUC origin of 
                     replication; ori"
                     /note="Derived using Geneious Prime 2023.1.2 'Annotate
                     from Database' based on nucleotide similarity"
                     /label="ori rep origin"
     misc_RNA        3897..4449
                     /name="RNA-II"
                     /note="Derived using Geneious Prime 2023.1.2 'Annotate
                     from Database' based on nucleotide similarity"
                     /label="RNA-II"
     terminator      complement(3898..3931)
                     /name="Tndr"
                     /note="rho independent terminator"
                     /note="Derived using Geneious Prime 2023.1.2 'Annotate
                     from Database' based on nucleotide similarity"
                     /label="Tndr"
     misc_RNA        complement(3900..4007)
                     /name="RNA-I"
                     /note="Derived using Geneious Prime 2023.1.2 'Annotate
                     from Database' based on nucleotide similarity"
                     /label="RNA-I"
     misc_feature    4516..4662
                     /note="LB; left border. Identical to sequence near
                     agrocinopine synthase on Agrobacterium tumefaciens strain
                     1D1460 plasmid pTi1D1460 (CP032929 nucleotides 161,573 -
                     161,719). "
                     /note="Derived using Geneious Prime 2023.1.2 'Annotate
                     from Database' based on nucleotide similarity"
                     /label="LB; left border"
     misc_feature    4585..4609
                     /note="T-DNA left border sequence (Thole et al., (2007)
                     Plant Physiol 145:1211-1219)"
                     /note="Derived using Geneious Prime 2023.1.2 'Annotate
                     from Database' based on nucleotide similarity"
                     /label="misc"
     terminator      complement(4701..5408)
                     /note="OCS terminator"
                     /note="octopine synthase terminator"
                     /note="Derived using Geneious Prime 2023.1.2 'Annotate
                     from Database' based on nucleotide similarity"
                     /label="OCS terminator"
     CDS             complement(5416..5934)
                     /gene="p19"
                     /note="Tombusvirus RNA silencing suppressor 19 kDa
                     protein; similar to CAC01277.1; characterized in PubMed ID
                     18944038"
                     /codon_start=1
                     /transl_table=11
                     /product="RNA silencing suppressor 19 kDa protein"
                     /protein_id="AIN46664.1"
                     /db_xref="GI:684152027"
                     /note="Derived using Geneious Prime 2023.1.2 'Annotate
                     from Database' based on protein similarity"
                     /label="p19 CDS"
     promoter        complement(5939..6319)
                     /note="mas1'-2' mannopine synthase promoter; mas2' drives
                     MCS2 ORF; mas1' truncated by 96 nt; enhancer elements,
                     TATA box, and start codon missing"
                     /note="Derived using Geneious Prime 2023.1.2 'Annotate
                     from Database' based on nucleotide similarity"
                     /label="truncated MAS promoter"
     promoter        6359..7102
                     /note="Double CaMV 35S"
                     /note="Derived using Geneious Prime 2023.1.2 'Annotate
                     from Database' based on nucleotide similarity"
                     /label="2x35S pro (Plant Parts Kit)"
     misc_feature    7135..7189
                     /note="TMV Omega; translational enhancer from the tobacco
                     mosaic virus 5'-leader sequence (Gallie et al., 1988)"
                     /note="Derived using Geneious Prime 2023.1.2 'Annotate
                     from Database' based on nucleotide similarity"
                     /label="TMV Omega (Plant parts kit)"
     sig_peptide     7197..7286
                     /peptide="MGFVLFSQLPSFLLVSTLLLFLVISHSCRA"
                     /note="Derived using Geneious Prime 2023.1.2 'Annotate
                     from Database' based on protein similarity"
                     /label="signal peptide"
     CDS             7197..7286
                     /codon_start=1
                     /transl_table=1
                     /note="Nicotiana tabacum PR1a signal peptide (AA 1 to 30)"
                     /note="Derived using Geneious Prime 2023.1.2 'Annotate
                     from Database' based on protein similarity"
                     /label="NtPR1a SP CDS"
     CDS             join(7287,7477..7481)
                     /label="linker CDS"
     intron          7288..7476
                     /Note="Portable intron (PIV2 aka IV2)"
                     /note="Derived using Geneious Prime 2023.1.2 'Annotate
                     from Database' based on nucleotide similarity"
                     /label="PIV2"
     CDS             <7482..>7784
                     /gene="pip1"
                     /product="phytophthora-inhibited protease 1"
                     /protein_id="ABG23376.1"
                     /db_xref="GI:108937128"
                     /note="Derived using Geneious Prime 2020.1.1 'Annotate
                     from Database' based on nucleotide similarity"
                     /label="Pip1 pro-domain fragment CDS"
     CDS             <7785..>7865
                     /gene="pip1"
                     /product="phytophthora-inhibited protease 1"
                     /protein_id="ABG23376.1"
                     /db_xref="GI:108937128"
                     /note="Derived using Geneious Prime 2020.1.1 'Annotate
                     from Database' based on nucleotide similarity"
                     /label="Pip1 fragment 1 CDS"
     CDS             <7866..>7970
                     /gene="pip1"
                     /product="phytophthora-inhibited protease 1"
                     /protein_id="ABG23376.1"
                     /db_xref="GI:108937128"
                     /note="Derived using Geneious Prime 2020.1.1 'Annotate
                     from Database' based on nucleotide similarity"
                     /label="Pip1 fragment 2 CDS"
     CDS             <7971..>8039
                     /gene="Rcr3"
                     /note="required for Cf-2-dependent disease resistance"
                     /product="cysteine protease"
                     /protein_id="AAM19207.1"
                     /db_xref="GI:20334373"
                     /note="Derived using Geneious Prime 2020.1.1 'Annotate
                     from Database' based on nucleotide similarity"
                     /label="Rcr3pim fragment 3 CDS"
     CDS             <8040..>8159
                     /gene="pip1"
                     /product="phytophthora-inhibited protease 1"
                     /protein_id="ABG23376.1"
                     /db_xref="GI:108937128"
                     /note="Derived using Geneious Prime 2020.1.1 'Annotate
                     from Database' based on nucleotide similarity"
                     /label="Pip1 fragment 4 CDS"
     CDS             <8160..>8300
                     /gene="pip1"
                     /product="phytophthora-inhibited protease 1"
                     /protein_id="ABG23376.1"
                     /db_xref="GI:108937128"
                     /note="Derived using Geneious Prime 2020.1.1 'Annotate
                     from Database' based on nucleotide similarity"
                     /label="Pip1 fragment 5 CDS"
     CDS             <8301..8426
                     /gene="pip1"
                     /product="phytophthora-inhibited protease 1"
                     /protein_id="ABG23376.1"
                     /db_xref="GI:108937128"
                     /note="Derived using Geneious Prime 2020.1.1 'Annotate
                     from Database' based on nucleotide similarity"
                     /label="Pip1 fragment 6 CDS"
     terminator      8431..8634
                     /note="CaMV poly(A) signal; cauliflower mosaic virus
                     polyadenylation signal"
                     /note="Plant parts kit"
                     /note="Derived using Geneious Prime 2023.1.2 'Annotate
                     from Database' based on nucleotide similarity"
                     /label="35S terminator"
     misc_feature    complement(8680..8834)
                     /note="RB; Right border. Identical to sequence near
                     D-nopaline dehydrogenase on Agrobacterium tumefaciens
                     strain 1D1460 plasmid pTi1D1460 (CP032929 nucleotides
                     186,435 - 186,589). "
                     /note="Derived using Geneious Prime 2023.1.2 'Annotate
                     from Database' based on nucleotide similarity"
                     /label="RB"
     misc_feature    8698..8722
                     /note="T-DNA right border sequence (Thole et al., (2007)
                     Plant Physiol 145:1211-1219)"
                     /note="Derived using Geneious Prime 2023.1.2 'Annotate
                     from Database' based on nucleotide similarity"
                     /label="misc"
ORIGIN      
        1 cgtgcggctg catgaaatcc tggccggttt gtctgatgcc aagctggcgg cctggccggc
       61 cagcttggcc gctgaagaaa ccgagcgccg ccgtctaaaa aggtgatgtg tatttgagta
      121 aaacagcttg cgtcatgcgg tcgctgcgta tatgatgcga tgagtaaata aacaaatacg
      181 caaggggaac gcatgaaggt tatcgctgta cttaaccaga aaggcgggtc aggcaagacg
      241 accatcgcaa cccatctagc ccgcgccctg caactcgccg gggccgatgt tctgttagtc
      301 gattccgatc cccagggcag tgcccgcgat tgggcggccg tgcgggaaga tcaaccgcta
      361 accgttgtcg gcatcgaccg cccgacgatt gaccgcgacg tgaaggccat cggccggcgc
      421 gacttcgtag tgatcgacgg agcgccccag gcggcggact tggctgtgtc cgcgatcaag
      481 gcagccgact tcgtgctgat tccggtgcag ccaagccctt acgacatatg ggccaccgcc
      541 gacctggtgg agctggttaa gcagcgcatt gaggtcacgg atggaaggct acaagcggcc
      601 tttgtcgtgt cgcgggcgat caaaggcacg cgcatcggcg gtgaggttgc cgaggcgctg
      661 gccgggtacg agctgcccat tcttgagtcc cgtatcacgc agcgcgtgag ctacccaggc
      721 actgccgccg ccggcacaac cgttcttgaa tcagaacccg agggcgacgc tgcccgcgag
      781 gtccaggcgc tggccgctga aattaaatca aaactcattt gagttaatga ggtaaagaga
      841 aaatgagcaa aagcacaaac acgctaagtg ccggccgtcc gagcgcacgc agcagcaagg
      901 ctgcaacgtt ggccagcctg gcagacacgc cagccatgaa gcgggtcaac tttcagttgc
      961 cggcggagga tcacaccaag ctgaagatgt acgcggtacg ccaaggcaag accattaccg
     1021 agctgctatc tgaatacatc gcgcagctac cagagtaaat gagcaaatga ataaatgagt
     1081 agatgaattt tagcggctaa aggaggcggc atggaaaatc aagaacaacc aggcaccgac
     1141 gccgtggaat gccccatgtg tggaggaacg ggcggttggc caggcgtaag cggctgggtt
     1201 gtctgccggc cctgcaatgg cactggaacc cccaagcccg aggaatcggc gtgacggtcg
     1261 caaaccatcc ggcccggtac aaatcggcgc ggcgctgggt gatgacctgg tggagaagtt
     1321 gaaggccgcg caggccgccc agcggcaacg catcgaggca gaagcacgcc ccggtgaatc
     1381 gtggcaagcg gccgctgatc gaatccgcaa agaatcccgg caaccgccgg cagccggtgc
     1441 gccgtcgatt aggaagccgc ccaagggcga cgagcaacca gattttttcg ttccgatgct
     1501 ctatgacgtg ggcacccgcg atagtcgcag catcatggac gtggccgttt tccgtctgtc
     1561 gaagcgtgac cgacgagctg gcgaggtgat ccgctacgag cttccagacg ggcacgtaga
     1621 ggtttccgca gggccggccg gcatggccag tgtgtgggat tacgacctgg tactgatggc
     1681 ggtttcccat ctaaccgaat ccatgaaccg ataccgggaa gggaagggag acaagcccgg
     1741 ccgcgtgttc cgtccacacg ttgcggacgt actcaagttc tgccggcgag ccgatggcgg
     1801 aaagcagaaa gacgacctgg tagaaacctg cattcggtta aacaccacgc acgttgccat
     1861 gcagcgtacg aagaaggcca agaacggccg cctggtgacg gtatccgagg gtgaagcctt
     1921 gattagccgc tacaagatcg taaagagcga aaccgggcgg ccggagtaca tcgagatcga
     1981 gctagctgat tggatgtacc gcgagatcac agaaggcaag aacccggacg tgctgacggt
     2041 tcaccccgat tactttttga tcgatcccgg catcggccgt tttctctacc gcctggcacg
     2101 ccgcgccgca ggcaaggcag aagccagatg gttgttcaag acgatctacg aacgcagtgg
     2161 cagcgccgga gagttcaaga agttctgttt caccgtgcgc aagctgatcg ggtcaaatga
     2221 cctgccggag tacgatttga aggaggaggc ggggcaggct ggcccgatcc tagtcatgcg
     2281 ctaccgcaac ctgatcgagg gcgaagcatc cgccggttcc taatgtacgg agcagatgct
     2341 agggcaaatt gccctagcag gggaaaaagg tcgaaaaagc ttctttcctg tggatagcac
     2401 gtacattggg aacccaaagc cgtacattgg gaaccggaac ccgtacattg ggaacccaaa
     2461 gccgtacatt gggaaccggt cacacatgta agtgactgat ataaaagaga aaaaaggcga
     2521 tttttccgcc taaaactctt taaaacttat taaaactctt aaaacccgcc tggcctgtgc
     2581 ataactgtct ggccagcgca cagccgaaca gctgcaaaaa gcgcctaccc ttcggtcgct
     2641 gcgctcccta cgccccgccg cttcgcgtcg gcctatcgcg gccgctggcc gctcaaaaat
     2701 ggctggccta cggccaggca atctaccagg gcgcggacaa gccgcgccgt cgccactcga
     2761 ccgccggcgc ccacatcaag gctccgagtg cgcggaaccc ctatttgttt atttttctaa
     2821 atacattcaa atatgtatcc gctcatgaga caataaccct gataaatgct tcaataatat
     2881 tgaaaaagga agagtatggc taaaatgaga atatcaccgg aattgaaaaa actgatcgaa
     2941 aaataccgct gcgtaaaaga tacggaagga atgtctcctg ctaaggtata taagctggtg
     3001 ggagaaaatg aaaacctata tttaaaaatg acggacagcc ggtataaagg gaccacctat
     3061 gatgtggaac gggaaaagga catgatgcta tggctggaag gaaagctgcc tgttccaaag
     3121 gtcctgcact ttgaacggca tgatggctgg agcaatctgc tcatgagtga ggccgatggc
     3181 gtcctttgct cggaagagta tgaagatgaa caaagccctg aaaagattat cgagctgtat
     3241 gcggagtgca tcaggctctt tcactccatc gacatatcgg attgtcccta tacgaatagc
     3301 ttagacagcc gcttagccga attggattac ttactgaata acgatctggc cgatgtggat
     3361 tgcgaaaact gggaagagga cactccattt aaagatccgc gcgagctgta tgatttttta
     3421 aagacggaaa agcccgaaga ggaacttgtc ttttcccacg gcgacctggg agacagcaac
     3481 atctttgtga aagatggcaa agtaagtggc tttattgatc ttgggagaag cggcagggcg
     3541 gacaagtggt atgacattgc cttctgcgtc cggtcgctca gggaggatat cggggaagaa
     3601 cagtatgtcg agctattttt tgacttactg gggatcaagc ctgattggga gaaaataaaa
     3661 tattatattt tactggatga attgttttag ctgtcagacc aagtttactc atatatactt
     3721 tagattgatt taaaacttca tttttaattt aaaaggatct aggtgaagat cctttttgat
     3781 aatctcatga ccaaaatccc ttaacgtgag ttttcgttcc actgagcgtc agaccccgta
     3841 gaaaagatca aaggatcttc ttgagatcct ttttttctgc gcgtaatctg ctgcttgcaa
     3901 acaaaaaaac caccgctacc agcggtggtt tgtttgccgg atcaagagct accaactctt
     3961 tttccgaagg taactggctt cagcagagcg cagataccaa atactgttct tctagtgtag
     4021 ccgtagttag gccaccactt caagaactct gtagcaccgc ctacatacct cgctctgcta
     4081 atcctgttac cagtggctgc tgccagtggc gataagtcgt gtcttaccgg gttggactca
     4141 agacgatagt taccggataa ggcgcagcgg tcgggctgaa cggggggttc gtgcacacag
     4201 cccagcttgg agcgaacgac ctacaccgaa ctgagatacc tacagcgtga gctatgagaa
     4261 agcgccacgc ttcccgaagg gagaaaggcg gacaggtatc cggtaagcgg cagggtcgga
     4321 acaggagagc gcacgaggga gcttccaggg ggaaacgcct ggtatcttta tagtcctgtc
     4381 gggtttcgcc acctctgact tgagcgtcga tttttgtgat gctcgtcagg ggggcggagc
     4441 ctatggaaaa acgccagcaa cgcggccttt ttacggttcc tgctcggatc tgttggaccg
     4501 gacagtagtc atggttgatg ggctgcctgt atcgagtggt gattttgtgc cgagctgccg
     4561 gtcggggagc tgttggctgg ctggtggcag gatatattgt ggtgtaaaca aattgacgct
     4621 tagacaactt aataacacat tgcggacgtt tttaatgtac tggggttgaa cactctgtgc
     4681 cgaattcgga tccagcggtc ctgctgagcc tcgacatgtt gtcgcaaaat tcgccctgga
     4741 cccgcccaac gatttgtcgt cactgtcaag gtttgacctg cacttcattt ggggcccaca
     4801 tacaccaaaa aaatgctgca taattctcgg ggcagcaagt cggttacccg gccgccgtgc
     4861 tggaccgggt tgaatggtgc ccgtaacttt cggtagagcg gacggccaat actcaacttc
     4921 aaggaatctc acccatgcgc gccggcgggg aaccggagtt cccttcagtg agcgttatta
     4981 gttcgccgct cggtgtgtcg tagatactag cccctggggc acttttgaaa tttgaataag
     5041 atttatgtaa tcagtctttt aggtttgacc ggttctgccg ctttttttaa aattggattt
     5101 gtaataataa aacgcaattg tttgttattg tggcgctcta tcatagatgt cgctataaac
     5161 ctattcagca caatatattg ttttcatttt aatattgtac atataagtag tagggtacaa
     5221 tcagtaaatt gaacggagaa tattattcat aaaaatacga tagtaacggg tgatatattc
     5281 attagaatga accgaaaccg gcggtaagga tctgagctac acatgctcag gttttttaca
     5341 acgtgcacaa cagaattgaa agcaaatatc atgcgatcat aggcttctcg catatctcat
     5401 taaagcagga caagcttact cgctttcttt ttcgaaagtt tgagtacctt cagggcatcc
     5461 tcttgataca ttactttcca cttcgattgg ggcaagctgt agcagttctt gcttagaccg
     5521 aattgccatc tcacagagat gctgaagagt tcgcgaccct ccagaaacgg tgatactaac
     5581 tcctcgaaac cgaatactat aggtacatcc gatctggtcg aaaccgaaaa atcgagatgc
     5641 tgcatagtta accgaatctc ccgtccaaga tccaaggact ctgtgcagtg aagcttccgt
     5701 cctgtcgtat ctgagatatc tcttaaatac aactttcccg aaaccccagc tttccttgaa
     5761 accaagggga ttatcttgat tcgaattcgt ctcatcgtta tgtagccgcc actcagtcca
     5821 actcggactt tcgtcaggaa gtttgaaggg agaagtggta cctcctgatc ctccatccca
     5881 acgttcactg ttagcttgtt ccctagcgtc gtttccttgt atagctcgtt ccatcattcg
     5941 atttggtgta tcgagattgg ttatgaaatt cagatgctag tgtaatgtat tggtaatttg
     6001 ggaagatata ataggaagca aggctattta tccatttctg aaaaggcgaa atggcgtcac
     6061 cgcgagcgtc acgcgcattc cgttcttgct gtaaagcgtt gtttggtaca cttttgacta
     6121 gcgaggcttg gcgtgtcagc gtatctattc aaaagtcgtt aatggctgcg gatcaagaaa
     6181 aagttggaat agaaacagaa tacccgcgaa attcaggccc ggttgccatg tcctacacgc
     6241 cgaaataaac gaccaaatta gtagaaaaat aaaaactgac taggatactt acgtcacgtc
     6301 ttgcgcactg atttgaaaaa tctcaatata aactccgcaa gaattcaagc ttggaggtca
     6361 acatggtgga gcacgacact ctggtctact ccaaaaatgt caaagataca gtctcagaag
     6421 atcaaagggc tattgagact tttcaacaaa ggataatttc gggaaacctc ctcggattcc
     6481 attgcccagc tatctgtcac ttcatcgaaa ggacagtaga aaaggaaggt ggctcctaca
     6541 aatgccatca ttgcgataaa ggaaaggcta tcattcaaga tctctctgcc gacagtggtc
     6601 ccaaagatgg acccccaccc acgaggagca tcgtggaaaa agaagaggtt ccaaccacgt
     6661 ctacaaagca agtggattga tgtgataaca tggtggagca cgacactctg gtctactcca
     6721 aaaatgtcaa agatacagtc tcagaagatc aaagggctat tgagactttt caacaaagga
     6781 taatttcggg aaacctcctc ggattccatt gcccagctat ctgtcacttc atcgaaagga
     6841 cagtagaaaa ggaaggtggc tcctacaaat gccatcattg cgataaagga aaggctatca
     6901 ttcaagatct ctctgccgac agtggtccca aagatggacc cccacccacg aggagcatcg
     6961 tggaaaaaga agaggttcca accacgtcta caaagcaagt ggattgatgt gacatctcca
     7021 ctgacgtaag ggatgacgca caatcccact atccttcgca agacccttcc tctatataag
     7081 gaagttcatt tcatttggag aggacacgct cgagtataag agctcatttt tacaacaatt
     7141 accaacaaca acaaacaaca aacaacatta caattacatt tacaattatc gatacaatgg
     7201 gatttgttct cttttcacaa ttgccttcat ttcttcttgt ctctacactt ctcttattcc
     7261 tagtaatatc ccactcttgc cgtgcaggta agtttctgct tctacctttg atatatatat
     7321 aataattatc attaattagt agtaatataa tatttcaaat atttttttca aaataaaaga
     7381 atgtagtata tagcaattgc ttttctgtag tttataagtg tgtatatttt aatttataac
     7441 ttttctaata tatgaccaaa atttgttgat gtgcaggagg tcgcaactta aaagaattat
     7501 ccatgcttga aaggcatgaa aattggatgg ttcatcatgg acgtgtatac aaagatgata
     7561 tagaaaaaga acaccgcttc aagacattca aggaaaacgt tgagttcatc gaatctttca
     7621 acaagaacgg aactcaacgt tataagctag ccgtcaataa atatgctgat ctgaccactg
     7681 aggaattcac aacatcattt atggggctcg acacttcatt actatcccag caagaatcaa
     7741 cagctacaac aacgtccttt aaatatgata gtgtgactga agtgccgaat agcatggact
     7801 ggagaaagag agggagtgtc acaggagtca aggatcaagg tgtatgtgga tgttgttggg
     7861 cattttctgc ggccgcggct atagaaggag catatcaaat tgcaaacaac gaactaatct
     7921 ctctttcaga gcaacaacta ttggattgct ctacgcagaa caaaggctgc aacggaggtt
     7981 taatgacgaa tgcattcgat tttatcatag aaaatggtgg aatttcaagg gaatcagact
     8041 atccttatga agaagctcaa aatgtttgca agaccgaaca accagcagca gttactatca
     8101 atggctacga agtcgtacca tctgacgagt catcgttgtt gaaagctgta gtgaatcagc
     8161 ctatttctgt tggtattgcg gctaacgatg agtttcatat gtacggaagt ggaatatatg
     8221 atggaagttg taattctaga ctgaatcatg cagtgacagt tataggttat gggacaagtg
     8281 aagaagatgg tacaaaatat tggatagtga agaattcatg ggggagtgat tggggtgagg
     8341 aaggatatat gagaattgct agagatgttg gagttgatgg tggccattgt ggcattgcaa
     8401 aggttgcgtc gttccctact gcttgagctt ctctagctag agtcgatcga caagctcgag
     8461 tttctccata ataatgtgtg agtagttccc agataaggga attagggttc ctatagggtt
     8521 tcgctcatgt gttgagcata taagaaaccc ttagtatgta tttgtatttg taaaatactt
     8581 ctatcaataa aatttctaat tcctaaaacc aaaatccagt actaaaatcc agatcgctac
     8641 tagaggatgc acatgtgacc gagggacacg aagtgatccg tttaaactat cagtgtttga
     8701 caggatatat tggcgggtaa acctaagaga aaagagcgtt tattagaata atcggatatt
     8761 taaaagggcg tgaaaaggtt tatccgttcg tccatttgta tgtgcatgcc aaccacaggg
     8821 ttcccctcgg gagtcagc
//
