# Supplementary material for: Bioengineering secreted proteases converts divergent Rcr3 orthologs and paralogs into extracellular immune co-receptors
Source: bioRxiv preprint, doi:10.1101/2024.02.14.580413, version 2 (2024-05-23)
Supplement: Dataset S2 [file 580413_file07.zip › S2_Dataset/pJK049-009.gb]

LOCUS       pJK049-009              3196 bp    DNA     circular UNA 29-JAN-2024
DEFINITION  pL0M-nsCDS1-P0P1P2R3P4P5P6.
ACCESSION   urn.local...2cv7-ecqffyg
VERSION     urn.local...2cv7-ecqffyg
KEYWORDS    .
SOURCE      
  ORGANISM  .
FEATURES             Location/Qualifiers
     terminator      1..95
                     /Note="recombinase family protein terminator"
                     /note="Derived using Geneious Prime 2023.2.1 'Annotate
                     from Database' based on nucleotide similarity"
                     /label="recombinase family protein terminator"
     promoter        96..200
                     /gene="bla"
                     /note="AmpR promoter"
                     /note="Derived using Geneious Prime 2020.1.1 'Annotate
                     from Database' based on nucleotide similarity"
                     /label="bla promoter"
     CDS             201..1208
                     /name="aadA CDS"
                     /gene="aadA"
                     /product="ANT(3'')-Ia family aminoglycoside
                     nucleotidyltransferase AadA1"
                     /note="confers resistance against aminoglycosides
                     (PF01909)"
                     /transl_table=11
                     /note="Derived using Geneious Prime 2020.1.1 'Annotate
                     from Database' based on protein similarity"
                     /label="aadA CDS"
     promoter        complement(301..329)
                     /gene="intI1"
                     /note="Derived using Geneious Prime 2020.1.1 'Annotate
                     from Database' based on nucleotide similarity"
                     /label="int1 promoter"
     terminator      1212..1359
                     /Note="Beta-lactamase TEM terminator"
                     /note="Derived using Geneious Prime 2023.2.1 'Annotate
                     from Database' based on nucleotide similarity"
                     /label="bla terminator"
     terminator      complement(1361..1399)
                     /name="Tndr"
                     /note="rho independent terminator"
                     /note="Derived using Geneious Prime 2020.1.1 'Annotate
                     from Database' based on nucleotide similarity"
                     /label="Tndr"
     rep_origin      1402..1970
                     /direction="RIGHT"
                     /note="high-copy-number ColE1/pMB1/pBR322/pUC origin of 
                     replication; ori"
                     /note="Derived using Geneious Prime 2020.1.1 'Annotate
                     from Database' based on nucleotide similarity"
                     /label="ori rep origin"
     misc_RNA        1418..1970
                     /name="RNA-II"
                     /note="Derived using Geneious Prime 2020.1.1 'Annotate
                     from Database' based on nucleotide similarity"
                     /label="RNA-II"
     terminator      complement(1419..1452)
                     /name="Tndr"
                     /note="rho independent terminator"
                     /note="Derived using Geneious Prime 2020.1.1 'Annotate
                     from Database' based on nucleotide similarity"
                     /label="Tndr"
     misc_RNA        complement(1421..1528)
                     /name="RNA-I"
                     /note="Derived using Geneious Prime 2020.1.1 'Annotate
                     from Database' based on nucleotide similarity"
                     /label="RNA-I"
     regulatory      1781..2159
                     /regulatory_class="other"
                     /note="ColE1 ori"
                     /note="Derived using Geneious Prime 2020.1.1 'Annotate
                     from Database' based on nucleotide similarity"
                     /label="ColE1 ori regulatory"
     misc_feature    2057..2064
                     /note="DnaA box"
                     /note="Derived using Geneious Prime 2023.2.1 'Annotate
                     from Database' based on nucleotide similarity"
                     /label="DnaA box"
     misc_feature    2090..2153
                     /name="L-strand Y effector site"
                     /note="L-strand Y effector site"
                     /note="Derived using Geneious Prime 2020.1.1 'Annotate
                     from Database' based on nucleotide similarity"
                     /label="L-strand Y effector site"
     CDS             <2222..>2524
                     /gene="pip1"
                     /product="phytophthora-inhibited protease 1"
                     /protein_id="ABG23376.1"
                     /db_xref="GI:108937128"
                     /note="Derived using Geneious Prime 2020.1.1 'Annotate
                     from Database' based on nucleotide similarity"
                     /label="Pip1 pro-domain fragment CDS"
     CDS             <2525..>2605
                     /gene="pip1"
                     /product="phytophthora-inhibited protease 1"
                     /protein_id="ABG23376.1"
                     /db_xref="GI:108937128"
                     /note="Derived using Geneious Prime 2020.1.1 'Annotate
                     from Database' based on nucleotide similarity"
                     /label="Pip1 fragment 1 CDS"
     CDS             <2606..>2710
                     /gene="pip1"
                     /product="phytophthora-inhibited protease 1"
                     /protein_id="ABG23376.1"
                     /db_xref="GI:108937128"
                     /note="Derived using Geneious Prime 2020.1.1 'Annotate
                     from Database' based on nucleotide similarity"
                     /label="Pip1 fragment 2 CDS"
     CDS             <2711..>2779
                     /gene="Rcr3"
                     /note="required for Cf-2-dependent disease resistance"
                     /product="cysteine protease"
                     /protein_id="AAM19207.1"
                     /db_xref="GI:20334373"
                     /note="Derived using Geneious Prime 2020.1.1 'Annotate
                     from Database' based on nucleotide similarity"
                     /label="Rcr3pim fragment 3 CDS"
     CDS             <2780..>2899
                     /gene="pip1"
                     /product="phytophthora-inhibited protease 1"
                     /protein_id="ABG23376.1"
                     /db_xref="GI:108937128"
                     /note="Derived using Geneious Prime 2020.1.1 'Annotate
                     from Database' based on nucleotide similarity"
                     /label="Pip1 fragment 4 CDS"
     CDS             <2900..>3040
                     /gene="pip1"
                     /product="phytophthora-inhibited protease 1"
                     /protein_id="ABG23376.1"
                     /db_xref="GI:108937128"
                     /note="Derived using Geneious Prime 2020.1.1 'Annotate
                     from Database' based on nucleotide similarity"
                     /label="Pip1 fragment 5 CDS"
     CDS             <3041..3166
                     /gene="pip1"
                     /product="phytophthora-inhibited protease 1"
                     /protein_id="ABG23376.1"
                     /db_xref="GI:108937128"
                     /note="Derived using Geneious Prime 2020.1.1 'Annotate
                     from Database' based on nucleotide similarity"
                     /label="Pip1 fragment 6 CDS"
ORIGIN      
        1 gacgaaaggg cctcgtgata cgcctatttt tataggttaa tgtcatgata ataatggttt
       61 cttagacgtc aggtggcact tttcggggaa atgtgcgcgg aacccctatt tgtttatttt
      121 tctaaataca ttcaaatatg tatccgctca tgagacaata accctgataa atgcttcaat
      181 aatattgaaa aaggaagagt atgcgctcac gcaactggtc cagaaccttg accgaacgca
      241 gcggtggtaa cggcgcagtg gcggttttca tggcttgtta tgactgtttt tttggggtac
      301 agtctatgcc tcgggcatcc aagcagcaag cgcgttacgc cgtgggtcga tgtttgatgt
      361 tatggagcag caacgatgtt acgcagcagg gcagtcgccc taaaacaaag ttaaacatca
      421 tgagggaagc ggtgatcgcc gaagtatcga ctcaactatc agaggtagtt ggcgtcatcg
      481 agcgccatct cgaaccgacg ttgctggccg tacatttgta cggctccgca gtggatggcg
      541 gcctgaagcc acacagcgat attgatttgc tggttacggt gaccgtaagg cttgatgaaa
      601 caacgcggcg agctttgatc aacgaccttt tggaaacttc ggcttcccct ggagagagcg
      661 agattctccg cgctgtagaa gtcaccattg ttgtgcacga cgacatcatt ccgtggcgtt
      721 atccagctaa gcgcgaactg caatttggag aatggcagcg caatgacatt cttgcaggta
      781 tcttcgagcc agccacgatc gacattgatc tggctatctt gctgacaaaa gcaagagaac
      841 atagcgttgc cttggtaggt ccagcggcgg aggaactctt tgatccggtt cctgaacagg
      901 atctatttga ggcgctaaat gaaaccttaa cgctatggaa ctcgccgccc gactgggctg
      961 gcgatgagcg aaatgtagtg cttacgttgt cccgcatttg gtacagcgca gtaaccggca
     1021 aaatcgcgcc gaaggatgtc gctgccgact gggcaatgga gcgcctgccg gcccagtatc
     1081 agcccgtcat acttgaagct agacaggctt atcttggaca agaagaagat cgcttggcct
     1141 cgcgcgcaga tcagttggaa gaatttgtcc attacgtaaa aggcgagatc accaaggtag
     1201 tcggcaaata actgtcagac caagtttact catatatact ttagattgat ttaaaacttc
     1261 atttttaatt taaaaggatc taggtgaaga tcctttttga taatctcatg accaaaatcc
     1321 cttaacgtga gttttcgttc cactgagcgt cagaccccgt agaaaagatc aaaggatctt
     1381 cttgagatcc tttttttctg cgcgtaatct gctgcttgca aacaaaaaaa ccaccgctac
     1441 cagcggtggt ttgtttgccg gatcaagagc taccaactct ttttccgaag gtaactggct
     1501 tcagcagagc gcagatacca aatactgtcc ttctagtgta gccgtagtta ggccaccact
     1561 tcaagaactc tgtagcaccg cctacatacc tcgctctgct aatcctgtta ccagtggctg
     1621 ctgccagtgg cgataagtcg tgtcttaccg ggttggactc aagacgatag ttaccggata
     1681 aggcgcagcg gtcgggctga acggggggtt cgtgcacaca gcccagcttg gagcgaacga
     1741 cctacaccga actgagatac ctacagcgtg agctatgaga aagcgccacg cttcccgaag
     1801 ggagaaaggc ggacaggtat ccggtaagcg gcagggtcgg aacaggagag cgcacgaggg
     1861 agcttccagg gggaaacgcc tggtatcttt atagtcctgt cgggtttcgc cacctctgac
     1921 ttgagcgtcg atttttgtga tgctcgtcag gggggcggag cctatggaaa aacgccagca
     1981 acgcggcctt tttacggttc ctggcctttt gctggccttt tgctcacatg ttctttcctg
     2041 cgttatcccc tgattctgtg gataaccgta ttaccgcctt tgagtgagct gataccgctc
     2101 gccgcagccg aacgaccgag cgcagcgagt cagtgagcga ggaagcggaa gagcgcccaa
     2161 tacgcaaacc gcctctcccc gcgcgttggc cgattcatta atcactctgt ggtctcaagg
     2221 tcgcaactta aaagaattat ccatgcttga aaggcatgaa aattggatgg ttcatcatgg
     2281 acgtgtatac aaagatgata tagaaaaaga acaccgcttc aagacattca aggaaaacgt
     2341 tgagttcatc gaatctttca acaagaacgg aactcaacgt tataagctag ccgtcaataa
     2401 atatgctgat ctgaccactg aggaattcac aacatcattt atggggctcg acacttcatt
     2461 actatcccag caagaatcaa cagctacaac aacgtccttt aaatatgata gtgtgactga
     2521 agtgccgaat agcatggact ggagaaagag agggagtgtc acaggagtca aggatcaagg
     2581 tgtatgtgga tgttgttggg cattttctgc ggccgcggct atagaaggag catatcaaat
     2641 tgcaaacaac gaactaatct ctctttcaga gcaacaacta ttggattgct ctacgcagaa
     2701 caaaggctgc aacggaggtt taatgacgaa tgcattcgat tttatcatag aaaatggtgg
     2761 aatttcaagg gaatcagact atccttatga agaagctcaa aatgtttgca agaccgaaca
     2821 accagcagca gttactatca atggctacga agtcgtacca tctgacgagt catcgttgtt
     2881 gaaagctgta gtgaatcagc ctatttctgt tggtattgcg gctaacgatg agtttcatat
     2941 gtacggaagt ggaatatatg atggaagttg taattctaga ctgaatcatg cagtgacagt
     3001 tataggttat gggacaagtg aagaagatgg tacaaaatat tggatagtga agaattcatg
     3061 ggggagtgat tggggtgagg aaggatatat gagaattgct agagatgttg gagttgatgg
     3121 tggccattgt ggcattgcaa aggttgcgtc gttccctact gcttgagctt tgagaccacg
     3181 aagtggctct tcagtg
//
