# Supplementary material for: Bioengineering secreted proteases converts divergent Rcr3 orthologs and paralogs into extracellular immune co-receptors
Source: bioRxiv preprint, doi:10.1101/2024.02.14.580413, version 2 (2024-05-23)
Supplement: Dataset S2 [file 580413_file07.zip › S2_Dataset/pJK049-058.gb]

LOCUS       pJK049-058              3199 bp    DNA     circular UNA 29-JAN-2024
DEFINITION  pL0M-nsCDS1-P0R1R2R3P4P5R6.
ACCESSION   urn.local...2cuv-ecqffyf
VERSION     urn.local...2cuv-ecqffyf
KEYWORDS    .
SOURCE      
  ORGANISM  .
FEATURES             Location/Qualifiers
     terminator      1..95
                     /Note="recombinase family protein terminator"
                     /note="Derived using Geneious Prime 2023.2.1 'Annotate
                     from Database' based on nucleotide similarity"
                     /label="recombinase family protein terminator"
     promoter        96..200
                     /gene="bla"
                     /note="AmpR promoter"
                     /note="Derived using Geneious Prime 2020.1.1 'Annotate
                     from Database' based on nucleotide similarity"
                     /label="bla promoter"
     CDS             201..1208
                     /name="aadA CDS"
                     /gene="aadA"
                     /product="ANT(3'')-Ia family aminoglycoside
                     nucleotidyltransferase AadA1"
                     /note="confers resistance against aminoglycosides
                     (PF01909)"
                     /transl_table=11
                     /note="Derived using Geneious Prime 2020.1.1 'Annotate
                     from Database' based on protein similarity"
                     /label="aadA CDS"
     promoter        complement(301..329)
                     /gene="intI1"
                     /note="Derived using Geneious Prime 2020.1.1 'Annotate
                     from Database' based on nucleotide similarity"
                     /label="int1 promoter"
     terminator      1212..1359
                     /Note="Beta-lactamase TEM terminator"
                     /note="Derived using Geneious Prime 2023.2.1 'Annotate
                     from Database' based on nucleotide similarity"
                     /label="bla terminator"
     terminator      complement(1361..1399)
                     /name="Tndr"
                     /note="rho independent terminator"
                     /note="Derived using Geneious Prime 2020.1.1 'Annotate
                     from Database' based on nucleotide similarity"
                     /label="Tndr"
     rep_origin      1402..1970
                     /direction="RIGHT"
                     /note="high-copy-number ColE1/pMB1/pBR322/pUC origin of 
                     replication; ori"
                     /note="Derived using Geneious Prime 2020.1.1 'Annotate
                     from Database' based on nucleotide similarity"
                     /label="ori rep origin"
     misc_RNA        1418..1970
                     /name="RNA-II"
                     /note="Derived using Geneious Prime 2020.1.1 'Annotate
                     from Database' based on nucleotide similarity"
                     /label="RNA-II"
     terminator      complement(1419..1452)
                     /name="Tndr"
                     /note="rho independent terminator"
                     /note="Derived using Geneious Prime 2020.1.1 'Annotate
                     from Database' based on nucleotide similarity"
                     /label="Tndr"
     misc_RNA        complement(1421..1528)
                     /name="RNA-I"
                     /note="Derived using Geneious Prime 2020.1.1 'Annotate
                     from Database' based on nucleotide similarity"
                     /label="RNA-I"
     regulatory      1781..2159
                     /regulatory_class="other"
                     /note="ColE1 ori"
                     /note="Derived using Geneious Prime 2020.1.1 'Annotate
                     from Database' based on nucleotide similarity"
                     /label="ColE1 ori regulatory"
     misc_feature    2057..2064
                     /note="DnaA box"
                     /note="Derived using Geneious Prime 2023.2.1 'Annotate
                     from Database' based on nucleotide similarity"
                     /label="DnaA box"
     misc_feature    2090..2153
                     /name="L-strand Y effector site"
                     /note="L-strand Y effector site"
                     /note="Derived using Geneious Prime 2020.1.1 'Annotate
                     from Database' based on nucleotide similarity"
                     /label="L-strand Y effector site"
     CDS             <2222..>2524
                     /gene="pip1"
                     /product="phytophthora-inhibited protease 1"
                     /protein_id="ABG23376.1"
                     /db_xref="GI:108937128"
                     /note="Derived using Geneious Prime 2020.1.1 'Annotate
                     from Database' based on nucleotide similarity"
                     /label="Pip1 pro-domain fragment CDS"
     CDS             <2525..>2605
                     /gene="Rcr3"
                     /note="required for Cf-2-dependent disease resistance"
                     /product="cysteine protease"
                     /protein_id="AAM19207.1"
                     /db_xref="GI:20334373"
                     /note="Derived using Geneious Prime 2020.1.1 'Annotate
                     from Database' based on nucleotide similarity"
                     /label="Rcr3pim fragment 1 CDS"
     CDS             <2606..>2710
                     /gene="Rcr3"
                     /note="required for Cf-2-dependent disease resistance"
                     /product="cysteine protease"
                     /protein_id="AAM19207.1"
                     /db_xref="GI:20334373"
                     /note="Derived using Geneious Prime 2020.1.1 'Annotate
                     from Database' based on nucleotide similarity"
                     /label="Rcr3pim fragment 2 CDS"
     CDS             <2711..>2779
                     /gene="Rcr3"
                     /note="required for Cf-2-dependent disease resistance"
                     /product="cysteine protease"
                     /protein_id="AAM19207.1"
                     /db_xref="GI:20334373"
                     /note="Derived using Geneious Prime 2020.1.1 'Annotate
                     from Database' based on nucleotide similarity"
                     /label="Rcr3pim fragment 3 CDS"
     CDS             <2780..>2899
                     /gene="pip1"
                     /product="phytophthora-inhibited protease 1"
                     /protein_id="ABG23376.1"
                     /db_xref="GI:108937128"
                     /note="Derived using Geneious Prime 2020.1.1 'Annotate
                     from Database' based on nucleotide similarity"
                     /label="Pip1 fragment 4 CDS"
     CDS             <2900..>3040
                     /gene="pip1"
                     /product="phytophthora-inhibited protease 1"
                     /protein_id="ABG23376.1"
                     /db_xref="GI:108937128"
                     /note="Derived using Geneious Prime 2020.1.1 'Annotate
                     from Database' based on nucleotide similarity"
                     /label="Pip1 fragment 5 CDS"
     CDS             <3041..3169
                     /gene="Rcr3"
                     /note="required for Cf-2-dependent disease resistance"
                     /product="cysteine protease"
                     /protein_id="AAM19207.1"
                     /db_xref="GI:20334373"
                     /note="Derived using Geneious Prime 2020.1.1 'Annotate
                     from Database' based on nucleotide similarity"
                     /label="Rcr3pim fragment 6 CDS"
ORIGIN      
        1 gacgaaaggg cctcgtgata cgcctatttt tataggttaa tgtcatgata ataatggttt
       61 cttagacgtc aggtggcact tttcggggaa atgtgcgcgg aacccctatt tgtttatttt
      121 tctaaataca ttcaaatatg tatccgctca tgagacaata accctgataa atgcttcaat
      181 aatattgaaa aaggaagagt atgcgctcac gcaactggtc cagaaccttg accgaacgca
      241 gcggtggtaa cggcgcagtg gcggttttca tggcttgtta tgactgtttt tttggggtac
      301 agtctatgcc tcgggcatcc aagcagcaag cgcgttacgc cgtgggtcga tgtttgatgt
      361 tatggagcag caacgatgtt acgcagcagg gcagtcgccc taaaacaaag ttaaacatca
      421 tgagggaagc ggtgatcgcc gaagtatcga ctcaactatc agaggtagtt ggcgtcatcg
      481 agcgccatct cgaaccgacg ttgctggccg tacatttgta cggctccgca gtggatggcg
      541 gcctgaagcc acacagcgat attgatttgc tggttacggt gaccgtaagg cttgatgaaa
      601 caacgcggcg agctttgatc aacgaccttt tggaaacttc ggcttcccct ggagagagcg
      661 agattctccg cgctgtagaa gtcaccattg ttgtgcacga cgacatcatt ccgtggcgtt
      721 atccagctaa gcgcgaactg caatttggag aatggcagcg caatgacatt cttgcaggta
      781 tcttcgagcc agccacgatc gacattgatc tggctatctt gctgacaaaa gcaagagaac
      841 atagcgttgc cttggtaggt ccagcggcgg aggaactctt tgatccggtt cctgaacagg
      901 atctatttga ggcgctaaat gaaaccttaa cgctatggaa ctcgccgccc gactgggctg
      961 gcgatgagcg aaatgtagtg cttacgttgt cccgcatttg gtacagcgca gtaaccggca
     1021 aaatcgcgcc gaaggatgtc gctgccgact gggcaatgga gcgcctgccg gcccagtatc
     1081 agcccgtcat acttgaagct agacaggctt atcttggaca agaagaagat cgcttggcct
     1141 cgcgcgcaga tcagttggaa gaatttgtcc attacgtaaa aggcgagatc accaaggtag
     1201 tcggcaaata actgtcagac caagtttact catatatact ttagattgat ttaaaacttc
     1261 atttttaatt taaaaggatc taggtgaaga tcctttttga taatctcatg accaaaatcc
     1321 cttaacgtga gttttcgttc cactgagcgt cagaccccgt agaaaagatc aaaggatctt
     1381 cttgagatcc tttttttctg cgcgtaatct gctgcttgca aacaaaaaaa ccaccgctac
     1441 cagcggtggt ttgtttgccg gatcaagagc taccaactct ttttccgaag gtaactggct
     1501 tcagcagagc gcagatacca aatactgtcc ttctagtgta gccgtagtta ggccaccact
     1561 tcaagaactc tgtagcaccg cctacatacc tcgctctgct aatcctgtta ccagtggctg
     1621 ctgccagtgg cgataagtcg tgtcttaccg ggttggactc aagacgatag ttaccggata
     1681 aggcgcagcg gtcgggctga acggggggtt cgtgcacaca gcccagcttg gagcgaacga
     1741 cctacaccga actgagatac ctacagcgtg agctatgaga aagcgccacg cttcccgaag
     1801 ggagaaaggc ggacaggtat ccggtaagcg gcagggtcgg aacaggagag cgcacgaggg
     1861 agcttccagg gggaaacgcc tggtatcttt atagtcctgt cgggtttcgc cacctctgac
     1921 ttgagcgtcg atttttgtga tgctcgtcag gggggcggag cctatggaaa aacgccagca
     1981 acgcggcctt tttacggttc ctggcctttt gctggccttt tgctcacatg ttctttcctg
     2041 cgttatcccc tgattctgtg gataaccgta ttaccgcctt tgagtgagct gataccgctc
     2101 gccgcagccg aacgaccgag cgcagcgagt cagtgagcga ggaagcggaa gagcgcccaa
     2161 tacgcaaacc gcctctcccc gcgcgttggc cgattcatta atcactctgt ggtctcaagg
     2221 tcgcaactta aaagaattat ccatgcttga aaggcatgaa aattggatgg ttcatcatgg
     2281 acgtgtatac aaagatgata tagaaaaaga acaccgcttc aagacattca aggaaaacgt
     2341 tgagttcatc gaatctttca acaagaacgg aactcaacgt tataagctag ccgtcaataa
     2401 atatgctgat ctgaccactg aggaattcac aacatcattt atggggctcg acacttcatt
     2461 actatcccag caagaatcaa cagctacaac aacgtccttt aaatatgata gtgtgactga
     2521 agtgccgtct aacttggact ggagagagtc tggggctgtc actcaagtga aacatcaagg
     2581 tcgatgtgga tgttgctggg cgttttctgc agttggatca ctagaaggag cctacaaaat
     2641 tgcaacaggc aacttgatgg aattctctga acaggaactt ctcgattgca ccaccaacaa
     2701 ttatggctgc aacggaggtt taatgacgaa tgcattcgat tttatcatag aaaatggtgg
     2761 aatttcaagg gaatcagact atccttatga agaagctcaa aatgtttgca agaccgaaca
     2821 accagcagca gttactatca atggctacga agtcgtacca tctgacgagt catcgttgtt
     2881 gaaagctgta gtgaatcagc ctatttctgt tggtattgcg gctaacgatg agtttcatat
     2941 gtacggaagt ggaatatatg atggaagttg taattctaga ctgaatcatg cagtgacagt
     3001 tataggttat gggacaagtg aagaagatgg tacaaaatat tggttgttga agaattcatg
     3061 gggaacaagt tggggcgaga atgggtttat gaaaattata agagattctg gggatccttc
     3121 aggtctttgt gatatcgcaa agatgtcatc ttatccaaac atagcatgag ctttgagacc
     3181 acgaagtggc tcttcagtg
//
