# Supplementary material for: Bioengineering secreted proteases converts divergent Rcr3 orthologs and paralogs into extracellular immune co-receptors
Source: bioRxiv preprint, doi:10.1101/2024.02.14.580413, version 2 (2024-05-23)
Supplement: Dataset S2 [file 580413_file07.zip › S2_Dataset/pJK103.gb]

LOCUS       pJK103                  3023 bp    DNA     circular     29-JAN-2024
DEFINITION  pL-1M-Rcr3#1 [GCCG-TCTG].
ACCESSION   urn.local...2cse-ecqffxz
KEYWORDS    .
SOURCE      
  ORGANISM  .
COMMENT     This file is created by Vector NTI http://www.informaxinc.com/.
FEATURES             Location/Qualifiers
     misc_feature    complement(1..213)
                     /note="lacI"
                     /note="Derived using Geneious Prime 2023.2.1 'Annotate
                     from Database' based on nucleotide similarity"
     protein_bind    complement(20..36)
                     /bound_moiety="lac repressor encoded by lacI"
                     /note="lac operator"
                     /note="The lac repressor binds to the lac operator to 
                     inhibit transcription in E. coli. This inhibition can be
                     relieved by adding lactose or
                     isopropyl-beta-D-thiogalactopyranoside (IPTG)."
                     /note="Derived using Geneious Prime 2020.1.1 'Annotate
                     from Database' based on nucleotide similarity"
     promoter        complement(44..74)
                     /note="lac promoter"
                     /note="promoter for the E. coli lac operon"
                     /note="Derived using Geneious Prime 2020.1.1 'Annotate
                     from Database' based on nucleotide similarity"
     protein_bind    complement(89..110)
                     /bound_moiety="E. coli catabolite activator protein"
                     /note="CAP binding site"
                     /note="CAP binding activates transcription in the presence
                      of cAMP."
                     /note="Derived using Geneious Prime 2020.1.1 'Annotate
                     from Database' based on nucleotide similarity"
     regulatory      complement(209..587)
                     /regulatory_class="other"
                     /note="ColE1 ori"
                     /note="Derived using Geneious Prime 2020.1.1 'Annotate
                     from Database' based on nucleotide similarity"
     misc_feature    complement(215..278)
                     /name="L-strand Y effector site"
                     /note="L-strand Y effector site"
                     /note="Derived using Geneious Prime 2020.1.1 'Annotate
                     from Database' based on nucleotide similarity"
     misc_RNA        complement(398..950)
                     /name="RNA-II"
                     /note="Derived using Geneious Prime 2020.1.1 'Annotate
                     from Database' based on nucleotide similarity"
     rep_origin      complement(398..966)
                     /direction="RIGHT"
                     /note="high-copy-number ColE1/pMB1/pBR322/pUC origin of 
                     replication; ori"
                     /note="Derived using Geneious Prime 2020.1.1 'Annotate
                     from Database' based on nucleotide similarity"
                     /label="ori rep origin"
     misc_RNA        840..947
                     /name="RNA-I"
                     /note="Derived using Geneious Prime 2020.1.1 'Annotate
                     from Database' based on nucleotide similarity"
     terminator      916..949
                     /name="Tndr"
                     /note="rho independent terminator"
                     /note="Derived using Geneious Prime 2020.1.1 'Annotate
                     from Database' based on nucleotide similarity"
                     /label="Tndr"
     terminator      969..1007
                     /name="Tndr"
                     /note="rho independent terminator"
                     /note="Derived using Geneious Prime 2020.1.1 'Annotate
                     from Database' based on nucleotide similarity"
                     /label="Tndr"
     terminator      complement(1009..1156)
                     /Note="Beta-lactamase TEM terminator"
                     /note="Derived using Geneious Prime 2023.2.1 'Annotate
                     from Database' based on nucleotide similarity"
                     /label="bla terminator"
     CDS             complement(1157..2017)
                     /gene="bla"
                     /function="ampicillin resistance"
                     /codon_start=1
                     /transl_table=11
                     /product="beta-lactamase"
                     /protein_id="AHK23082.1"
                     /db_xref="GI:588295035"
                     /note="Derived using Geneious Prime 2020.1.1 'Annotate
                     from Database' based on protein similarity"
     promoter        complement(2018..2122)
                     /gene="bla"
                     /note="AmpR promoter"
                     /note="Derived using Geneious Prime 2020.1.1 'Annotate
                     from Database' based on nucleotide similarity"
     rep_origin      complement(2148..2603)
                     /direction="LEFT"
                     /note="<html><body>f1 bacteriophage origin of replication;
                     arrow indicates direction of (+) strand
                     synthesis</body></html>"
                     /note="Derived using Geneious Prime 2020.1.1 'Annotate
                     from Database' based on nucleotide similarity"
                     /label="f1 ori"
     promoter        2771..2789
                     /note="<html><body>promoter for bacteriophage T7 RNA
                     polymerase</body></html>"
                     /note="Derived using Geneious Prime 2020.1.1 'Annotate
                     from Database' based on nucleotide similarity"
                     /label="T7 promoter"
     CDS             <2841..>2921
                     /gene="Rcr3"
                     /note="required for Cf-2-dependent disease resistance"
                     /product="cysteine protease"
                     /protein_id="AAM19207.1"
                     /db_xref="GI:20334373"
                     /note="Derived using Geneious Prime 2020.1.1 'Annotate
                     from Database' based on nucleotide similarity"
                     /label="Rcr3pim fragment 1 CDS"
     promoter        complement(2979..2998)
                     /note="T3_promoter"
                     /note="Derived using Geneious Prime 2020.1.1 'Annotate
                     from Database' based on nucleotide similarity"
ORIGIN      
        1 agctgtttcc tgtgtgaaat tgttatccgc tcacaattcc acacaacata cgagccggaa
       61 gcataaagtg taaagcctgg ggtgcctaat gagtgagcta actcacatta attgcgttgc
      121 gctcactgcc cgctttccag tcgggaaacc tgtcgtgcca gctgcattaa tgaatcggcc
      181 aacgcgcggg gagaggcggt ttgcgtattg ggcgctcttc cgcttcctcg ctcactgact
      241 cgctgcgctc ggtcgttcgg ctgcggcgag cggtatcagc tcactcaaag gcggtaatac
      301 ggttatccac agaatcaggg gataacgcag gaaagaacat gtgagcaaaa ggccagcaaa
      361 aggccaggaa ccgtaaaaag gccgcgttgc tggcgttttt ccataggctc cgcccccctg
      421 acgagcatca caaaaatcga cgctcaagtc agaggtggcg aaacccgaca ggactataaa
      481 gataccaggc gtttccccct ggaagctccc tcgtgcgctc tcctgttccg accctgccgc
      541 ttaccggata cctgtccgcc tttctccctt cgggaagcgt ggcgctttct catagctcac
      601 gctgtaggta tctcagttcg gtgtaggtcg ttcgctccaa gctgggctgt gtgcacgaac
      661 cccccgttca gcccgaccgc tgcgccttat ccggtaacta tcgtcttgag tccaacccgg
      721 taagacacga cttatcgcca ctggcagcag ccactggtaa caggattagc agagcgaggt
      781 atgtaggcgg tgctacagag ttcttgaagt ggtggcctaa ctacggctac actagaagga
      841 cagtatttgg tatctgcgct ctgctgaagc cagttacctt cggaaaaaga gttggtagct
      901 cttgatccgg caaacaaacc accgctggta gcggtggttt ttttgtttgc aagcagcaga
      961 ttacgcgcag aaaaaaagga tctcaagaag atcctttgat cttttctacg gggtctgacg
     1021 ctcagtggaa cgaaaactca cgttaaggga ttttggtcat gagattatca aaaaggatct
     1081 tcacctagat ccttttaaat taaaaatgaa gttttaaatc aatctaaagt atatatgagt
     1141 aaacttggtc tgacagttac caatgcttaa tcagtgaggc acctatctca gcgatctgtc
     1201 tatttcgttc atccatagtt gcctgactcc ccgtcgtgta gataactacg atacgggagg
     1261 gcttaccatc tggccccagt gctgcaatga taccgcgaga tccacgctca ccggctccag
     1321 atttatcagc aataaaccag ccagccggaa gggccgagcg cagaagtggt cctgcaactt
     1381 tatccgcctc catccagtct attaattgtt gccgggaagc tagagtaagt agttcgccag
     1441 ttaatagttt gcgcaacgtt gttgccattg ctacaggcat cgtggtgtca cgctcgtcgt
     1501 ttggtatggc ttcattcagc tccggttccc aacgatcaag gcgagttaca tgatccccca
     1561 tgttgtgcaa aaaagcggtt agctccttcg gtcctccgat cgttgtcaga agtaagttgg
     1621 ccgcagtgtt atcactcatg gttatggcag cactgcataa ttctcttact gtcatgccat
     1681 ccgtaagatg cttttctgtg actggtgagt actcaaccaa gtcattctga gaatagtgta
     1741 tgcggcgacc gagttgctct tgcccggcgt caatacggga taataccgcg ccacatagca
     1801 gaactttaaa agtgctcatc attggaaaac gttcttcggg gcgaaaactc tcaaggatct
     1861 taccgctgtt gagatccagt tcgatgtaac ccactcgtgc acccaactga tcttcagcat
     1921 cttttacttt caccagcgtt tctgggtgag caaaaacagg aaggcaaaat gccgcaaaaa
     1981 agggaataag ggcgacacgg aaatgttgaa tactcatact cttccttttt caatattatt
     2041 gaagcattta tcagggttat tgtctcatga gcggatacat atttgaatgt atttagaaaa
     2101 ataaacaaat aggggttccg cgcacatttc cccgaaaagt gccacctaaa ttgtaagcgt
     2161 taatattttg ttaaaattcg cgttaaattt ttgttaaatc agctcatttt ttaaccaata
     2221 ggccgaaatc ggcaaaatcc cttataaatc aaaagaatag accgagatag ggtnnnnnnn
     2281 nnnnnnnnnn nnnnnnnnnn nnnnnnnnnn aaagaacgtg gactccaacg tcaaaggnnn
     2341 nnnnnnnnnn nnnnnnnnnn nnnnnnnnnn nnnnnnnnnn nnnnnntnnn nnnnnnnnnn
     2401 nnnnnnnnnn nnnnnnnnnn nnnnnnnnnn nnnnnnnnnn nnnnnnnnnn nnnnnnnnnn
     2461 nnnnnnnnnn nnnnnnnngn nnnnnnnnnn nnnnnnnnnn nnnnnnnnnn nnnnnnnnnn
     2521 nnnnnnnnnn nnnnnnnnnn nnnnnnnnnn nnnnnnnnnn nnnnnnnnnn nnnnnnnnnn
     2581 nnnnnnnnnn nnnnnnnnnn nnncccattc gccattcagg ctgcgcaact gttgggaagg
     2641 gcgatcggtg cgggcctctt cgctattacg ccagctggcg aaagggggat gtgctgcaag
     2701 gcgattaagt tgggtaacgc cagggttttc ccagtcacga cgttgtaaaa cgacggccag
     2761 tgagcgcgcg taatacgact cactataggg cgaattgggt acggccgtca aggccaagct
     2821 tcccacttat tgaagacaag ccgtctaact tggactggag agagtctggg gctgtcactc
     2881 aagtgaaaca tcaaggtcga tgtggatgtt gctgggcgtt ttctgttgtc ttcaaactta
     2941 gggatatcac gtgaagcttg caagctccag cttttgttcc ctttagtgag ggttaattgc
     3001 gcgcttggcg taatcatggt cat
//
