# Supplementary material for: Bioengineering secreted proteases converts divergent Rcr3 orthologs and paralogs into extracellular immune co-receptors
Source: bioRxiv preprint, doi:10.1101/2024.02.14.580413, version 2 (2024-05-23)
Supplement: Dataset S2 [file 580413_file07.zip › S2_Dataset/pJK100-049.gb]

LOCUS       pJK100-049              7156 bp    DNA     circular UNA 29-JAN-2024
DEFINITION  pL2M-2x35S::NtPR1a-P0R1R2P3P4P5P6.
ACCESSION   urn.local...2cul-ecqffyc
VERSION     urn.local...2cul-ecqffyc
KEYWORDS    .
SOURCE      
  ORGANISM  .
FEATURES             Location/Qualifiers
     misc_feature    1..2785
                     /note="pVS1ori short"
                     /note="Derived using Geneious Prime 2023.1.2 'Annotate
                     from Database' based on nucleotide similarity"
                     /label="pVS1ori short"
     CDS             193..822
                     /note="StaA; similar to IncC2"
                     /codon_start=1
                     /transl_table=11
                     /product="pVS1 partitioning protein"
                     /protein_id="AAD19678.1"
                     /db_xref="GI:4378781"
                     /note="Derived using Geneious Prime 2023.1.2 'Annotate
                     from Database' based on protein similarity"
                     /label="pVS1 partitioning protein CDS"
     CDS             843..1058
                     /note="ORF3; not required for stable maintenance"
                     /codon_start=1
                     /transl_table=11
                     /product="hypothetical protein"
                     /protein_id="AAD19679.1"
                     /db_xref="GI:4378782"
                     /note="Derived using Geneious Prime 2023.1.2 'Annotate
                     from Database' based on protein similarity"
                     /label="hypothetical protein CDS"
     misc_feature    1089..1101
                     /name="KorB box"
                     /note="KorB box"
                     /note="Derived using Geneious Prime 2023.1.2 'Annotate
                     from Database' based on nucleotide similarity"
                     /label="KorB box"
     CDS             1217..2323
                     /note="RepA"
                     /transl_table=11
                     /product="pVS1 replication protein"
                     /protein_id="AAD19680.1"
                     /db_xref="GI:4378783"
                     /note="Derived using Geneious Prime 2023.1.2 'Annotate
                     from Database' based on protein similarity"
                     /label="pVS1 replication protein CDS"
     rep_origin      2389..2583
                     /note="pVS1 origin of replication"
                     /note="Derived using Geneious Prime 2023.1.2 'Annotate
                     from Database' based on nucleotide similarity"
                     /label="pVS1 origin of replication rep origin"
     misc_feature    2389..2396
                     /note="DnaA box"
                     /note="Derived using Geneious Prime 2023.1.2 'Annotate
                     from Database' based on nucleotide similarity"
                     /label="DnaA box"
     repeat_region   2400..2483
                     /note="21 bp repeats"
                     /rpt_type="direct"
                     /note="Derived using Geneious Prime 2023.1.2 'Annotate
                     from Database' based on nucleotide similarity"
                     /label="21 bp repeats repeat region"
     misc_feature    2484..2575
                     /note="AT-rich region"
                     /note="Derived using Geneious Prime 2023.1.2 'Annotate
                     from Database' based on nucleotide similarity"
                     /label="AT-rich region"
     misc_feature    2576..2583
                     /note="DnaA box"
                     /note="Derived using Geneious Prime 2023.1.2 'Annotate
                     from Database' based on nucleotide similarity"
                     /label="DnaA box"
     promoter        2791..2895
                     /gene="bla"
                     /note="AmpR promoter"
                     /note="Derived using Geneious Prime 2023.1.2 'Annotate
                     from Database' based on nucleotide similarity"
                     /label="bla promoter"
     CDS             2896..3690
                     /gene="aphA"
                     /function="kanamycin resistance"
                     /codon_start=1
                     /transl_table=11
                     /product="aminoglycoside 3'-phosphotransferase"
                     /protein_id="ADZ30886.1"
                     /db_xref="GI:325559604"
                     /note="Derived using Geneious Prime 2023.1.2 'Annotate
                     from Database' based on protein similarity"
                     /label="aphA CDS"
     terminator      3691..3838
                     /Note="Beta-lactamase TEM terminator"
                     /note="Derived using Geneious Prime 2023.1.2 'Annotate
                     from Database' based on nucleotide similarity"
                     /label="bla terminator"
     terminator      complement(3840..3878)
                     /name="Tndr"
                     /note="rho independent terminator"
                     /note="Derived using Geneious Prime 2023.1.2 'Annotate
                     from Database' based on nucleotide similarity"
                     /label="Tndr"
     rep_origin      3881..4449
                     /direction="RIGHT"
                     /note="high-copy-number ColE1/pMB1/pBR322/pUC origin of 
                     replication; ori"
                     /note="Derived using Geneious Prime 2023.1.2 'Annotate
                     from Database' based on nucleotide similarity"
                     /label="ori rep origin"
     misc_RNA        3897..4449
                     /name="RNA-II"
                     /note="Derived using Geneious Prime 2023.1.2 'Annotate
                     from Database' based on nucleotide similarity"
                     /label="RNA-II"
     terminator      complement(3898..3931)
                     /name="Tndr"
                     /note="rho independent terminator"
                     /note="Derived using Geneious Prime 2023.1.2 'Annotate
                     from Database' based on nucleotide similarity"
                     /label="Tndr"
     misc_RNA        complement(3900..4007)
                     /name="RNA-I"
                     /note="Derived using Geneious Prime 2023.1.2 'Annotate
                     from Database' based on nucleotide similarity"
                     /label="RNA-I"
     misc_feature    4516..4662
                     /note="LB; left border. Identical to sequence near
                     agrocinopine synthase on Agrobacterium tumefaciens strain
                     1D1460 plasmid pTi1D1460 (CP032929 nucleotides 161,573 -
                     161,719). "
                     /note="Derived using Geneious Prime 2023.1.2 'Annotate
                     from Database' based on nucleotide similarity"
                     /label="LB; left border"
     misc_feature    4585..4609
                     /note="T-DNA left border sequence (Thole et al., (2007)
                     Plant Physiol 145:1211-1219)"
                     /note="Derived using Geneious Prime 2023.1.2 'Annotate
                     from Database' based on nucleotide similarity"
                     /label="misc"
     promoter        4700..5443
                     /note="Double CaMV 35S"
                     /note="Derived using Geneious Prime 2023.1.2 'Annotate
                     from Database' based on nucleotide similarity"
                     /label="2x35S pro (Plant Parts Kit)"
     misc_feature    5476..5530
                     /note="TMV Omega; translational enhancer from the tobacco
                     mosaic virus 5'-leader sequence (Gallie et al., 1988)"
                     /note="Derived using Geneious Prime 2023.1.2 'Annotate
                     from Database' based on nucleotide similarity"
                     /label="TMV Omega (Plant parts kit)"
     sig_peptide     5538..5627
                     /peptide="MGFVLFSQLPSFLLVSTLLLFLVISHSCRA"
                     /note="Derived using Geneious Prime 2023.1.2 'Annotate
                     from Database' based on protein similarity"
                     /label="signal peptide"
     CDS             5538..5627
                     /codon_start=1
                     /transl_table=1
                     /note="Nicotiana tabacum PR1a signal peptide (AA 1 to 30)"
                     /note="Derived using Geneious Prime 2023.1.2 'Annotate
                     from Database' based on protein similarity"
                     /label="NtPR1a SP CDS"
     CDS             join(5628,5818..5822)
                     /label="linker CDS"
     intron          5629..5817
                     /Note="Portable intron (PIV2 aka IV2)"
                     /note="Derived using Geneious Prime 2023.1.2 'Annotate
                     from Database' based on nucleotide similarity"
                     /label="PIV2"
     CDS             <5823..>6125
                     /gene="pip1"
                     /product="phytophthora-inhibited protease 1"
                     /protein_id="ABG23376.1"
                     /db_xref="GI:108937128"
                     /note="Derived using Geneious Prime 2020.1.1 'Annotate
                     from Database' based on nucleotide similarity"
                     /label="Pip1 pro-domain fragment CDS"
     CDS             <6126..>6206
                     /gene="Rcr3"
                     /note="required for Cf-2-dependent disease resistance"
                     /product="cysteine protease"
                     /protein_id="AAM19207.1"
                     /db_xref="GI:20334373"
                     /note="Derived using Geneious Prime 2020.1.1 'Annotate
                     from Database' based on nucleotide similarity"
                     /label="Rcr3pim fragment 1 CDS"
     CDS             <6207..>6311
                     /gene="Rcr3"
                     /note="required for Cf-2-dependent disease resistance"
                     /product="cysteine protease"
                     /protein_id="AAM19207.1"
                     /db_xref="GI:20334373"
                     /note="Derived using Geneious Prime 2020.1.1 'Annotate
                     from Database' based on nucleotide similarity"
                     /label="Rcr3pim fragment 2 CDS"
     CDS             <6312..>6386
                     /gene="pip1"
                     /product="phytophthora-inhibited protease 1"
                     /protein_id="ABG23376.1"
                     /db_xref="GI:108937128"
                     /note="Derived using Geneious Prime 2020.1.1 'Annotate
                     from Database' based on nucleotide similarity"
                     /label="Pip1 fragment 3 CDS"
     CDS             <6387..>6506
                     /gene="pip1"
                     /product="phytophthora-inhibited protease 1"
                     /protein_id="ABG23376.1"
                     /db_xref="GI:108937128"
                     /note="Derived using Geneious Prime 2020.1.1 'Annotate
                     from Database' based on nucleotide similarity"
                     /label="Pip1 fragment 4 CDS"
     CDS             <6507..>6647
                     /gene="pip1"
                     /product="phytophthora-inhibited protease 1"
                     /protein_id="ABG23376.1"
                     /db_xref="GI:108937128"
                     /note="Derived using Geneious Prime 2020.1.1 'Annotate
                     from Database' based on nucleotide similarity"
                     /label="Pip1 fragment 5 CDS"
     CDS             <6648..6773
                     /gene="pip1"
                     /product="phytophthora-inhibited protease 1"
                     /protein_id="ABG23376.1"
                     /db_xref="GI:108937128"
                     /note="Derived using Geneious Prime 2020.1.1 'Annotate
                     from Database' based on nucleotide similarity"
                     /label="Pip1 fragment 6 CDS"
     terminator      6778..6981
                     /note="CaMV poly(A) signal; cauliflower mosaic virus
                     polyadenylation signal"
                     /note="Plant parts kit"
                     /note="Derived using Geneious Prime 2023.1.2 'Annotate
                     from Database' based on nucleotide similarity"
                     /label="35S terminator"
     misc_feature    complement(7027..7152)
                     /note="RB; Right border. Identical to sequence near
                     D-nopaline dehydrogenase on Agrobacterium tumefaciens
                     strain 1D1460 plasmid pTi1D1460. Partial RB overdrive
                     sequence (CP032929 nucleotides 186,435 - 186,560)."
                     /label="RB partial overdrive sequence"
     misc_feature    7045..7069
                     /note="T-DNA right border sequence (Thole et al., (2007)
                     Plant Physiol 145:1211-1219)"
                     /note="Derived using Geneious Prime 2023.1.2 'Annotate
                     from Database' based on nucleotide similarity"
                     /label="misc"
ORIGIN      
        1 cgtgcggctg catgaaatcc tggccggttt gtctgatgcc aagctggcgg cctggccggc
       61 cagcttggcc gctgaagaaa ccgagcgccg ccgtctaaaa aggtgatgtg tatttgagta
      121 aaacagcttg cgtcatgcgg tcgctgcgta tatgatgcga tgagtaaata aacaaatacg
      181 caaggggaac gcatgaaggt tatcgctgta cttaaccaga aaggcgggtc aggcaagacg
      241 accatcgcaa cccatctagc ccgcgccctg caactcgccg gggccgatgt tctgttagtc
      301 gattccgatc cccagggcag tgcccgcgat tgggcggccg tgcgggaaga tcaaccgcta
      361 accgttgtcg gcatcgaccg cccgacgatt gaccgcgacg tgaaggccat cggccggcgc
      421 gacttcgtag tgatcgacgg agcgccccag gcggcggact tggctgtgtc cgcgatcaag
      481 gcagccgact tcgtgctgat tccggtgcag ccaagccctt acgacatatg ggccaccgcc
      541 gacctggtgg agctggttaa gcagcgcatt gaggtcacgg atggaaggct acaagcggcc
      601 tttgtcgtgt cgcgggcgat caaaggcacg cgcatcggcg gtgaggttgc cgaggcgctg
      661 gccgggtacg agctgcccat tcttgagtcc cgtatcacgc agcgcgtgag ctacccaggc
      721 actgccgccg ccggcacaac cgttcttgaa tcagaacccg agggcgacgc tgcccgcgag
      781 gtccaggcgc tggccgctga aattaaatca aaactcattt gagttaatga ggtaaagaga
      841 aaatgagcaa aagcacaaac acgctaagtg ccggccgtcc gagcgcacgc agcagcaagg
      901 ctgcaacgtt ggccagcctg gcagacacgc cagccatgaa gcgggtcaac tttcagttgc
      961 cggcggagga tcacaccaag ctgaagatgt acgcggtacg ccaaggcaag accattaccg
     1021 agctgctatc tgaatacatc gcgcagctac cagagtaaat gagcaaatga ataaatgagt
     1081 agatgaattt tagcggctaa aggaggcggc atggaaaatc aagaacaacc aggcaccgac
     1141 gccgtggaat gccccatgtg tggaggaacg ggcggttggc caggcgtaag cggctgggtt
     1201 gtctgccggc cctgcaatgg cactggaacc cccaagcccg aggaatcggc gtgacggtcg
     1261 caaaccatcc ggcccggtac aaatcggcgc ggcgctgggt gatgacctgg tggagaagtt
     1321 gaaggccgcg caggccgccc agcggcaacg catcgaggca gaagcacgcc ccggtgaatc
     1381 gtggcaagcg gccgctgatc gaatccgcaa agaatcccgg caaccgccgg cagccggtgc
     1441 gccgtcgatt aggaagccgc ccaagggcga cgagcaacca gattttttcg ttccgatgct
     1501 ctatgacgtg ggcacccgcg atagtcgcag catcatggac gtggccgttt tccgtctgtc
     1561 gaagcgtgac cgacgagctg gcgaggtgat ccgctacgag cttccagacg ggcacgtaga
     1621 ggtttccgca gggccggccg gcatggccag tgtgtgggat tacgacctgg tactgatggc
     1681 ggtttcccat ctaaccgaat ccatgaaccg ataccgggaa gggaagggag acaagcccgg
     1741 ccgcgtgttc cgtccacacg ttgcggacgt actcaagttc tgccggcgag ccgatggcgg
     1801 aaagcagaaa gacgacctgg tagaaacctg cattcggtta aacaccacgc acgttgccat
     1861 gcagcgtacg aagaaggcca agaacggccg cctggtgacg gtatccgagg gtgaagcctt
     1921 gattagccgc tacaagatcg taaagagcga aaccgggcgg ccggagtaca tcgagatcga
     1981 gctagctgat tggatgtacc gcgagatcac agaaggcaag aacccggacg tgctgacggt
     2041 tcaccccgat tactttttga tcgatcccgg catcggccgt tttctctacc gcctggcacg
     2101 ccgcgccgca ggcaaggcag aagccagatg gttgttcaag acgatctacg aacgcagtgg
     2161 cagcgccgga gagttcaaga agttctgttt caccgtgcgc aagctgatcg ggtcaaatga
     2221 cctgccggag tacgatttga aggaggaggc ggggcaggct ggcccgatcc tagtcatgcg
     2281 ctaccgcaac ctgatcgagg gcgaagcatc cgccggttcc taatgtacgg agcagatgct
     2341 agggcaaatt gccctagcag gggaaaaagg tcgaaaaagc ttctttcctg tggatagcac
     2401 gtacattggg aacccaaagc cgtacattgg gaaccggaac ccgtacattg ggaacccaaa
     2461 gccgtacatt gggaaccggt cacacatgta agtgactgat ataaaagaga aaaaaggcga
     2521 tttttccgcc taaaactctt taaaacttat taaaactctt aaaacccgcc tggcctgtgc
     2581 ataactgtct ggccagcgca cagccgaaca gctgcaaaaa gcgcctaccc ttcggtcgct
     2641 gcgctcccta cgccccgccg cttcgcgtcg gcctatcgcg gccgctggcc gctcaaaaat
     2701 ggctggccta cggccaggca atctaccagg gcgcggacaa gccgcgccgt cgccactcga
     2761 ccgccggcgc ccacatcaag gctccgagtg cgcggaaccc ctatttgttt atttttctaa
     2821 atacattcaa atatgtatcc gctcatgaga caataaccct gataaatgct tcaataatat
     2881 tgaaaaagga agagtatggc taaaatgaga atatcaccgg aattgaaaaa actgatcgaa
     2941 aaataccgct gcgtaaaaga tacggaagga atgtctcctg ctaaggtata taagctggtg
     3001 ggagaaaatg aaaacctata tttaaaaatg acggacagcc ggtataaagg gaccacctat
     3061 gatgtggaac gggaaaagga catgatgcta tggctggaag gaaagctgcc tgttccaaag
     3121 gtcctgcact ttgaacggca tgatggctgg agcaatctgc tcatgagtga ggccgatggc
     3181 gtcctttgct cggaagagta tgaagatgaa caaagccctg aaaagattat cgagctgtat
     3241 gcggagtgca tcaggctctt tcactccatc gacatatcgg attgtcccta tacgaatagc
     3301 ttagacagcc gcttagccga attggattac ttactgaata acgatctggc cgatgtggat
     3361 tgcgaaaact gggaagagga cactccattt aaagatccgc gcgagctgta tgatttttta
     3421 aagacggaaa agcccgaaga ggaacttgtc ttttcccacg gcgacctggg agacagcaac
     3481 atctttgtga aagatggcaa agtaagtggc tttattgatc ttgggagaag cggcagggcg
     3541 gacaagtggt atgacattgc cttctgcgtc cggtcgctca gggaggatat cggggaagaa
     3601 cagtatgtcg agctattttt tgacttactg gggatcaagc ctgattggga gaaaataaaa
     3661 tattatattt tactggatga attgttttag ctgtcagacc aagtttactc atatatactt
     3721 tagattgatt taaaacttca tttttaattt aaaaggatct aggtgaagat cctttttgat
     3781 aatctcatga ccaaaatccc ttaacgtgag ttttcgttcc actgagcgtc agaccccgta
     3841 gaaaagatca aaggatcttc ttgagatcct ttttttctgc gcgtaatctg ctgcttgcaa
     3901 acaaaaaaac caccgctacc agcggtggtt tgtttgccgg atcaagagct accaactctt
     3961 tttccgaagg taactggctt cagcagagcg cagataccaa atactgttct tctagtgtag
     4021 ccgtagttag gccaccactt caagaactct gtagcaccgc ctacatacct cgctctgcta
     4081 atcctgttac cagtggctgc tgccagtggc gataagtcgt gtcttaccgg gttggactca
     4141 agacgatagt taccggataa ggcgcagcgg tcgggctgaa cggggggttc gtgcacacag
     4201 cccagcttgg agcgaacgac ctacaccgaa ctgagatacc tacagcgtga gctatgagaa
     4261 agcgccacgc ttcccgaagg gagaaaggcg gacaggtatc cggtaagcgg cagggtcgga
     4321 acaggagagc gcacgaggga gcttccaggg ggaaacgcct ggtatcttta tagtcctgtc
     4381 gggtttcgcc acctctgact tgagcgtcga tttttgtgat gctcgtcagg ggggcggagc
     4441 ctatggaaaa acgccagcaa cgcggccttt ttacggttcc tgctcggatc tgttggaccg
     4501 gacagtagtc atggttgatg ggctgcctgt atcgagtggt gattttgtgc cgagctgccg
     4561 gtcggggagc tgttggctgg ctggtggcag gatatattgt ggtgtaaaca aattgacgct
     4621 tagacaactt aataacacat tgcggacgtt tttaatgtac tggggttgaa cactctgtgc
     4681 cgaattcgga tccggaggtc aacatggtgg agcacgacac tctggtctac tccaaaaatg
     4741 tcaaagatac agtctcagaa gatcaaaggg ctattgagac ttttcaacaa aggataattt
     4801 cgggaaacct cctcggattc cattgcccag ctatctgtca cttcatcgaa aggacagtag
     4861 aaaaggaagg tggctcctac aaatgccatc attgcgataa aggaaaggct atcattcaag
     4921 atctctctgc cgacagtggt cccaaagatg gacccccacc cacgaggagc atcgtggaaa
     4981 aagaagaggt tccaaccacg tctacaaagc aagtggattg atgtgataac atggtggagc
     5041 acgacactct ggtctactcc aaaaatgtca aagatacagt ctcagaagat caaagggcta
     5101 ttgagacttt tcaacaaagg ataatttcgg gaaacctcct cggattccat tgcccagcta
     5161 tctgtcactt catcgaaagg acagtagaaa aggaaggtgg ctcctacaaa tgccatcatt
     5221 gcgataaagg aaaggctatc attcaagatc tctctgccga cagtggtccc aaagatggac
     5281 ccccacccac gaggagcatc gtggaaaaag aagaggttcc aaccacgtct acaaagcaag
     5341 tggattgatg tgacatctcc actgacgtaa gggatgacgc acaatcccac tatccttcgc
     5401 aagacccttc ctctatataa ggaagttcat ttcatttgga gaggacacgc tcgagtataa
     5461 gagctcattt ttacaacaat taccaacaac aacaaacaac aaacaacatt acaattacat
     5521 ttacaattat cgatacaatg ggatttgttc tcttttcaca attgccttca tttcttcttg
     5581 tctctacact tctcttattc ctagtaatat cccactcttg ccgtgcaggt aagtttctgc
     5641 ttctaccttt gatatatata taataattat cattaattag tagtaatata atatttcaaa
     5701 tatttttttc aaaataaaag aatgtagtat atagcaattg cttttctgta gtttataagt
     5761 gtgtatattt taatttataa cttttctaat atatgaccaa aatttgttga tgtgcaggag
     5821 gtcgcaactt aaaagaatta tccatgcttg aaaggcatga aaattggatg gttcatcatg
     5881 gacgtgtata caaagatgat atagaaaaag aacaccgctt caagacattc aaggaaaacg
     5941 ttgagttcat cgaatctttc aacaagaacg gaactcaacg ttataagcta gccgtcaata
     6001 aatatgctga tctgaccact gaggaattca caacatcatt tatggggctc gacacttcat
     6061 tactatccca gcaagaatca acagctacaa caacgtcctt taaatatgat agtgtgactg
     6121 aagtgccgtc taacttggac tggagagagt ctggggctgt cactcaagtg aaacatcaag
     6181 gtcgatgtgg atgttgctgg gcgttttctg cagttggatc actagaagga gcctacaaaa
     6241 ttgcaacagg caacttgatg gaattctctg aacaggaact tctcgattgc accaccaaca
     6301 attatggctg cgagggcgga ctaatgactg tcgcttacga cttcttactt cagaacaatg
     6361 gcgggggcat taccacagag actaactatc cttatgaaga agctcaaaat gtttgcaaga
     6421 ccgaacaacc agcagcagtt actatcaatg gctacgaagt cgtaccatct gacgagtcat
     6481 cgttgttgaa agctgtagtg aatcagccta tttctgttgg tattgcggct aacgatgagt
     6541 ttcatatgta cggaagtgga atatatgatg gaagttgtaa ttctagactg aatcatgcag
     6601 tgacagttat aggttatggg acaagtgaag aagatggtac aaaatattgg atagtgaaga
     6661 attcatgggg gagtgattgg ggtgaggaag gatatatgag aattgctaga gatgttggag
     6721 ttgatggtgg ccattgtggc attgcaaagg ttgcgtcgtt ccctactgct tgagcttctc
     6781 tagctagagt cgatcgacaa gctcgagttt ctccataata atgtgtgagt agttcccaga
     6841 taagggaatt agggttccta tagggtttcg ctcatgtgtt gagcatataa gaaaccctta
     6901 gtatgtattt gtatttgtaa aatacttcta tcaataaaat ttctaattcc taaaaccaaa
     6961 atccagtact aaaatccaga tcgctgcaag aggatgcaca tgtgaccgag ggacacgaag
     7021 tgatccgttt aaactatcag tgtttgacag gatatattgg cgggtaaacc taagagaaaa
     7081 gagcgtttat tagaataatc ggatatttaa aagggcgtga aaaggtttat ccgttcgtcc
     7141 atttgtatgt gccagc
//
