# Supplementary material for: Bioengineering secreted proteases converts divergent Rcr3 orthologs and paralogs into extracellular immune co-receptors
Source: bioRxiv preprint, doi:10.1101/2024.02.14.580413, version 2 (2024-05-23)
Supplement: Dataset S2 [file 580413_file07.zip › S2_Dataset/pJK255.gb]

LOCUS       pJK255                  2563 bp    DNA     circular UNA 29-JAN-2024
DEFINITION  pL0M-C1-EPIC2BΔSP.
ACCESSION   urn.local...qm-harbtnz
VERSION     urn.local...qm-harbtnz
KEYWORDS    .
SOURCE      
  ORGANISM  .
FEATURES             Location/Qualifiers
     terminator      1..95
                     /Note="recombinase family protein terminator"
                     /note="Derived using Geneious Prime 2023.1.2 'Annotate
                     from Database' based on nucleotide similarity"
                     /label="recombinase family protein terminator"
     promoter        96..200
                     /gene="bla"
                     /note="AmpR promoter"
                     /note="Derived using Geneious Prime 2023.1.2 'Annotate
                     from Database' based on nucleotide similarity"
                     /label="bla promoter"
     CDS             201..1208
                     /name="aadA CDS"
                     /gene="aadA"
                     /product="ANT(3'')-Ia family aminoglycoside
                     nucleotidyltransferase AadA1"
                     /note="confers resistance against aminoglycosides
                     (PF01909)"
                     /transl_table=11
                     /note="Derived using Geneious Prime 2023.1.2 'Annotate
                     from Database' based on protein similarity"
                     /label="aadA CDS"
     promoter        complement(301..329)
                     /gene="intI1"
                     /note="Derived using Geneious Prime 2023.1.2 'Annotate
                     from Database' based on nucleotide similarity"
                     /label="int1 promoter"
     terminator      1212..1359
                     /Note="Beta-lactamase TEM terminator"
                     /note="Derived using Geneious Prime 2023.1.2 'Annotate
                     from Database' based on nucleotide similarity"
                     /label="bla terminator"
     terminator      complement(1361..1399)
                     /name="Tndr"
                     /note="rho independent terminator"
                     /note="Derived using Geneious Prime 2023.1.2 'Annotate
                     from Database' based on nucleotide similarity"
                     /label="Tndr"
     rep_origin      1402..1970
                     /direction="RIGHT"
                     /note="high-copy-number ColE1/pMB1/pBR322/pUC origin of 
                     replication; ori"
                     /note="Derived using Geneious Prime 2023.1.2 'Annotate
                     from Database' based on nucleotide similarity"
                     /label="ori rep origin"
     misc_RNA        1418..1970
                     /name="RNA-II"
                     /note="Derived using Geneious Prime 2023.1.2 'Annotate
                     from Database' based on nucleotide similarity"
                     /label="RNA-II"
     terminator      complement(1419..1452)
                     /name="Tndr"
                     /note="rho independent terminator"
                     /note="Derived using Geneious Prime 2023.1.2 'Annotate
                     from Database' based on nucleotide similarity"
                     /label="Tndr"
     misc_RNA        complement(1421..1528)
                     /name="RNA-I"
                     /note="Derived using Geneious Prime 2023.1.2 'Annotate
                     from Database' based on nucleotide similarity"
                     /label="RNA-I"
     regulatory      1781..2159
                     /regulatory_class="other"
                     /note="ColE1 ori"
                     /note="Derived using Geneious Prime 2023.1.2 'Annotate
                     from Database' based on nucleotide similarity"
                     /label="ColE1 ori regulatory"
     misc_feature    2057..2064
                     /note="DnaA box"
                     /note="Derived using Geneious Prime 2023.1.2 'Annotate
                     from Database' based on nucleotide similarity"
                     /label="DnaA box"
     misc_feature    2090..2153
                     /name="L-strand Y effector site"
                     /note="L-strand Y effector site"
                     /note="Derived using Geneious Prime 2023.1.2 'Annotate
                     from Database' based on nucleotide similarity"
                     /label="L-strand Y effector site"
     CDS             <2222..>2533
                     /codon_start=1
                     /product="cystatin-like cysteine protease inhibitor EPC2B"
                     /protein_id="AAY21183.1"
                     /db_xref="GI:62910932"
                     /label="cystatin-like cysteine protease inhibitor EPC2B
                     CDS delta SP"
ORIGIN      
        1 gacgaaaggg cctcgtgata cgcctatttt tataggttaa tgtcatgata ataatggttt
       61 cttagacgtc aggtggcact tttcggggaa atgtgcgcgg aacccctatt tgtttatttt
      121 tctaaataca ttcaaatatg tatccgctca tgagacaata accctgataa atgcttcaat
      181 aatattgaaa aaggaagagt atgcgctcac gcaactggtc cagaaccttg accgaacgca
      241 gcggtggtaa cggcgcagtg gcggttttca tggcttgtta tgactgtttt tttggggtac
      301 agtctatgcc tcgggcatcc aagcagcaag cgcgttacgc cgtgggtcga tgtttgatgt
      361 tatggagcag caacgatgtt acgcagcagg gcagtcgccc taaaacaaag ttaaacatca
      421 tgagggaagc ggtgatcgcc gaagtatcga ctcaactatc agaggtagtt ggcgtcatcg
      481 agcgccatct cgaaccgacg ttgctggccg tacatttgta cggctccgca gtggatggcg
      541 gcctgaagcc acacagcgat attgatttgc tggttacggt gaccgtaagg cttgatgaaa
      601 caacgcggcg agctttgatc aacgaccttt tggaaacttc ggcttcccct ggagagagcg
      661 agattctccg cgctgtagaa gtcaccattg ttgtgcacga cgacatcatt ccgtggcgtt
      721 atccagctaa gcgcgaactg caatttggag aatggcagcg caatgacatt cttgcaggta
      781 tcttcgagcc agccacgatc gacattgatc tggctatctt gctgacaaaa gcaagagaac
      841 atagcgttgc cttggtaggt ccagcggcgg aggaactctt tgatccggtt cctgaacagg
      901 atctatttga ggcgctaaat gaaaccttaa cgctatggaa ctcgccgccc gactgggctg
      961 gcgatgagcg aaatgtagtg cttacgttgt cccgcatttg gtacagcgca gtaaccggca
     1021 aaatcgcgcc gaaggatgtc gctgccgact gggcaatgga gcgcctgccg gcccagtatc
     1081 agcccgtcat acttgaagct agacaggctt atcttggaca agaagaagat cgcttggcct
     1141 cgcgcgcaga tcagttggaa gaatttgtcc attacgtaaa aggcgagatc accaaggtag
     1201 tcggcaaata actgtcagac caagtttact catatatact ttagattgat ttaaaacttc
     1261 atttttaatt taaaaggatc taggtgaaga tcctttttga taatctcatg accaaaatcc
     1321 cttaacgtga gttttcgttc cactgagcgt cagaccccgt agaaaagatc aaaggatctt
     1381 cttgagatcc tttttttctg cgcgtaatct gctgcttgca aacaaaaaaa ccaccgctac
     1441 cagcggtggt ttgtttgccg gatcaagagc taccaactct ttttccgaag gtaactggct
     1501 tcagcagagc gcagatacca aatactgtcc ttctagtgta gccgtagtta ggccaccact
     1561 tcaagaactc tgtagcaccg cctacatacc tcgctctgct aatcctgtta ccagtggctg
     1621 ctgccagtgg cgataagtcg tgtcttaccg ggttggactc aagacgatag ttaccggata
     1681 aggcgcagcg gtcgggctga acggggggtt cgtgcacaca gcccagcttg gagcgaacga
     1741 cctacaccga actgagatac ctacagcgtg agctatgaga aagcgccacg cttcccgaag
     1801 ggagaaaggc ggacaggtat ccggtaagcg gcagggtcgg aacaggagag cgcacgaggg
     1861 agcttccagg gggaaacgcc tggtatcttt atagtcctgt cgggtttcgc cacctctgac
     1921 ttgagcgtcg atttttgtga tgctcgtcag gggggcggag cctatggaaa aacgccagca
     1981 acgcggcctt tttacggttc ctggcctttt gctggccttt tgctcacatg ttctttcctg
     2041 cgttatcccc tgattctgtg gataaccgta ttaccgcctt tgagtgagct gataccgctc
     2101 gccgcagccg aacgaccgag cgcagcgagt cagtgagcga ggaagcggaa gagcgcccaa
     2161 tacgcaaacc gcctctcccc gcgcgttggc cgattcatta atcactctgt ggtctcaagg
     2221 tcaactgaac ggatactcaa agaaggaagt cacgccagag gacacggagc tgctccagaa
     2281 ggcgcagagc aatgtgagcg catacaacag cgacgtcacc tcgcgcatct gctacctgaa
     2341 ggtcgacagt ctcgagactc aagtcgtctc gggcgagaac tacaagttcc acgtttccgg
     2401 ttgcagcgtc aactcggaca aggagctggg cggctgtgcc aatcagaatt gcgagtcatc
     2461 caagtacgac atcgtcatct actcgcagtc gtggaccaac acgctgaagg tgacgtcgat
     2521 tacgcccgcc aacggtgtga gaccacgaag tggctcttca gtg
//
