# Supplementary material for: Bioengineering secreted proteases converts divergent Rcr3 orthologs and paralogs into extracellular immune co-receptors
Source: bioRxiv preprint, doi:10.1101/2024.02.14.580413, version 2 (2024-05-23)
Supplement: Dataset S2 [file 580413_file07.zip › S2_Dataset/pJK100-018.gb]

LOCUS       pJK100-018              7159 bp    DNA     circular UNA 29-JAN-2024
DEFINITION  pL2M-2x35S::NtPR1a-P0P1R2P3P4P5R6.
ACCESSION   urn.local...2cw7-ecqffym
VERSION     urn.local...2cw7-ecqffym
KEYWORDS    .
SOURCE      
  ORGANISM  .
FEATURES             Location/Qualifiers
     misc_feature    1..2785
                     /note="pVS1ori short"
                     /note="Derived using Geneious Prime 2023.1.2 'Annotate
                     from Database' based on nucleotide similarity"
                     /label="pVS1ori short"
     CDS             193..822
                     /note="StaA; similar to IncC2"
                     /codon_start=1
                     /transl_table=11
                     /product="pVS1 partitioning protein"
                     /protein_id="AAD19678.1"
                     /db_xref="GI:4378781"
                     /note="Derived using Geneious Prime 2023.1.2 'Annotate
                     from Database' based on protein similarity"
                     /label="pVS1 partitioning protein CDS"
     CDS             843..1058
                     /note="ORF3; not required for stable maintenance"
                     /codon_start=1
                     /transl_table=11
                     /product="hypothetical protein"
                     /protein_id="AAD19679.1"
                     /db_xref="GI:4378782"
                     /note="Derived using Geneious Prime 2023.1.2 'Annotate
                     from Database' based on protein similarity"
                     /label="hypothetical protein CDS"
     misc_feature    1089..1101
                     /name="KorB box"
                     /note="KorB box"
                     /note="Derived using Geneious Prime 2023.1.2 'Annotate
                     from Database' based on nucleotide similarity"
                     /label="KorB box"
     CDS             1217..2323
                     /note="RepA"
                     /transl_table=11
                     /product="pVS1 replication protein"
                     /protein_id="AAD19680.1"
                     /db_xref="GI:4378783"
                     /note="Derived using Geneious Prime 2023.1.2 'Annotate
                     from Database' based on protein similarity"
                     /label="pVS1 replication protein CDS"
     rep_origin      2389..2583
                     /note="pVS1 origin of replication"
                     /note="Derived using Geneious Prime 2023.1.2 'Annotate
                     from Database' based on nucleotide similarity"
                     /label="pVS1 origin of replication rep origin"
     misc_feature    2389..2396
                     /note="DnaA box"
                     /note="Derived using Geneious Prime 2023.1.2 'Annotate
                     from Database' based on nucleotide similarity"
                     /label="DnaA box"
     repeat_region   2400..2483
                     /note="21 bp repeats"
                     /rpt_type="direct"
                     /note="Derived using Geneious Prime 2023.1.2 'Annotate
                     from Database' based on nucleotide similarity"
                     /label="21 bp repeats repeat region"
     misc_feature    2484..2575
                     /note="AT-rich region"
                     /note="Derived using Geneious Prime 2023.1.2 'Annotate
                     from Database' based on nucleotide similarity"
                     /label="AT-rich region"
     misc_feature    2576..2583
                     /note="DnaA box"
                     /note="Derived using Geneious Prime 2023.1.2 'Annotate
                     from Database' based on nucleotide similarity"
                     /label="DnaA box"
     promoter        2791..2895
                     /gene="bla"
                     /note="AmpR promoter"
                     /note="Derived using Geneious Prime 2023.1.2 'Annotate
                     from Database' based on nucleotide similarity"
                     /label="bla promoter"
     CDS             2896..3690
                     /gene="aphA"
                     /function="kanamycin resistance"
                     /codon_start=1
                     /transl_table=11
                     /product="aminoglycoside 3'-phosphotransferase"
                     /protein_id="ADZ30886.1"
                     /db_xref="GI:325559604"
                     /note="Derived using Geneious Prime 2023.1.2 'Annotate
                     from Database' based on protein similarity"
                     /label="aphA CDS"
     terminator      3691..3838
                     /Note="Beta-lactamase TEM terminator"
                     /note="Derived using Geneious Prime 2023.1.2 'Annotate
                     from Database' based on nucleotide similarity"
                     /label="bla terminator"
     terminator      complement(3840..3878)
                     /name="Tndr"
                     /note="rho independent terminator"
                     /note="Derived using Geneious Prime 2023.1.2 'Annotate
                     from Database' based on nucleotide similarity"
                     /label="Tndr"
     rep_origin      3881..4449
                     /direction="RIGHT"
                     /note="high-copy-number ColE1/pMB1/pBR322/pUC origin of 
                     replication; ori"
                     /note="Derived using Geneious Prime 2023.1.2 'Annotate
                     from Database' based on nucleotide similarity"
                     /label="ori rep origin"
     misc_RNA        3897..4449
                     /name="RNA-II"
                     /note="Derived using Geneious Prime 2023.1.2 'Annotate
                     from Database' based on nucleotide similarity"
                     /label="RNA-II"
     terminator      complement(3898..3931)
                     /name="Tndr"
                     /note="rho independent terminator"
                     /note="Derived using Geneious Prime 2023.1.2 'Annotate
                     from Database' based on nucleotide similarity"
                     /label="Tndr"
     misc_RNA        complement(3900..4007)
                     /name="RNA-I"
                     /note="Derived using Geneious Prime 2023.1.2 'Annotate
                     from Database' based on nucleotide similarity"
                     /label="RNA-I"
     misc_feature    4516..4662
                     /note="LB; left border. Identical to sequence near
                     agrocinopine synthase on Agrobacterium tumefaciens strain
                     1D1460 plasmid pTi1D1460 (CP032929 nucleotides 161,573 -
                     161,719). "
                     /note="Derived using Geneious Prime 2023.1.2 'Annotate
                     from Database' based on nucleotide similarity"
                     /label="LB; left border"
     misc_feature    4585..4609
                     /note="T-DNA left border sequence (Thole et al., (2007)
                     Plant Physiol 145:1211-1219)"
                     /note="Derived using Geneious Prime 2023.1.2 'Annotate
                     from Database' based on nucleotide similarity"
                     /label="misc"
     promoter        4700..5443
                     /note="Double CaMV 35S"
                     /note="Derived using Geneious Prime 2023.1.2 'Annotate
                     from Database' based on nucleotide similarity"
                     /label="2x35S pro (Plant Parts Kit)"
     misc_feature    5476..5530
                     /note="TMV Omega; translational enhancer from the tobacco
                     mosaic virus 5'-leader sequence (Gallie et al., 1988)"
                     /note="Derived using Geneious Prime 2023.1.2 'Annotate
                     from Database' based on nucleotide similarity"
                     /label="TMV Omega (Plant parts kit)"
     sig_peptide     5538..5627
                     /peptide="MGFVLFSQLPSFLLVSTLLLFLVISHSCRA"
                     /note="Derived using Geneious Prime 2023.1.2 'Annotate
                     from Database' based on protein similarity"
                     /label="signal peptide"
     CDS             5538..5627
                     /codon_start=1
                     /transl_table=1
                     /note="Nicotiana tabacum PR1a signal peptide (AA 1 to 30)"
                     /note="Derived using Geneious Prime 2023.1.2 'Annotate
                     from Database' based on protein similarity"
                     /label="NtPR1a SP CDS"
     CDS             join(5628,5818..5822)
                     /label="linker CDS"
     intron          5629..5817
                     /Note="Portable intron (PIV2 aka IV2)"
                     /note="Derived using Geneious Prime 2023.1.2 'Annotate
                     from Database' based on nucleotide similarity"
                     /label="PIV2"
     CDS             <5823..>6125
                     /gene="pip1"
                     /product="phytophthora-inhibited protease 1"
                     /protein_id="ABG23376.1"
                     /db_xref="GI:108937128"
                     /note="Derived using Geneious Prime 2020.1.1 'Annotate
                     from Database' based on nucleotide similarity"
                     /label="Pip1 pro-domain fragment CDS"
     CDS             <6126..>6206
                     /gene="pip1"
                     /product="phytophthora-inhibited protease 1"
                     /protein_id="ABG23376.1"
                     /db_xref="GI:108937128"
                     /note="Derived using Geneious Prime 2020.1.1 'Annotate
                     from Database' based on nucleotide similarity"
                     /label="Pip1 fragment 1 CDS"
     CDS             <6207..>6311
                     /gene="Rcr3"
                     /note="required for Cf-2-dependent disease resistance"
                     /product="cysteine protease"
                     /protein_id="AAM19207.1"
                     /db_xref="GI:20334373"
                     /note="Derived using Geneious Prime 2020.1.1 'Annotate
                     from Database' based on nucleotide similarity"
                     /label="Rcr3pim fragment 2 CDS"
     CDS             <6312..>6386
                     /gene="pip1"
                     /product="phytophthora-inhibited protease 1"
                     /protein_id="ABG23376.1"
                     /db_xref="GI:108937128"
                     /note="Derived using Geneious Prime 2020.1.1 'Annotate
                     from Database' based on nucleotide similarity"
                     /label="Pip1 fragment 3 CDS"
     CDS             <6387..>6506
                     /gene="pip1"
                     /product="phytophthora-inhibited protease 1"
                     /protein_id="ABG23376.1"
                     /db_xref="GI:108937128"
                     /note="Derived using Geneious Prime 2020.1.1 'Annotate
                     from Database' based on nucleotide similarity"
                     /label="Pip1 fragment 4 CDS"
     CDS             <6507..>6647
                     /gene="pip1"
                     /product="phytophthora-inhibited protease 1"
                     /protein_id="ABG23376.1"
                     /db_xref="GI:108937128"
                     /note="Derived using Geneious Prime 2020.1.1 'Annotate
                     from Database' based on nucleotide similarity"
                     /label="Pip1 fragment 5 CDS"
     CDS             <6648..6776
                     /gene="Rcr3"
                     /note="required for Cf-2-dependent disease resistance"
                     /product="cysteine protease"
                     /protein_id="AAM19207.1"
                     /db_xref="GI:20334373"
                     /note="Derived using Geneious Prime 2020.1.1 'Annotate
                     from Database' based on nucleotide similarity"
                     /label="Rcr3pim fragment 6 CDS"
     terminator      6781..6984
                     /note="CaMV poly(A) signal; cauliflower mosaic virus
                     polyadenylation signal"
                     /note="Plant parts kit"
                     /note="Derived using Geneious Prime 2023.1.2 'Annotate
                     from Database' based on nucleotide similarity"
                     /label="35S terminator"
     misc_feature    complement(7030..7155)
                     /note="RB; Right border. Identical to sequence near
                     D-nopaline dehydrogenase on Agrobacterium tumefaciens
                     strain 1D1460 plasmid pTi1D1460. Partial RB overdrive
                     sequence (CP032929 nucleotides 186,435 - 186,560)."
                     /label="RB partial overdrive sequence"
     misc_feature    7048..7072
                     /note="T-DNA right border sequence (Thole et al., (2007)
                     Plant Physiol 145:1211-1219)"
                     /note="Derived using Geneious Prime 2023.1.2 'Annotate
                     from Database' based on nucleotide similarity"
                     /label="misc"
ORIGIN      
        1 cgtgcggctg catgaaatcc tggccggttt gtctgatgcc aagctggcgg cctggccggc
       61 cagcttggcc gctgaagaaa ccgagcgccg ccgtctaaaa aggtgatgtg tatttgagta
      121 aaacagcttg cgtcatgcgg tcgctgcgta tatgatgcga tgagtaaata aacaaatacg
      181 caaggggaac gcatgaaggt tatcgctgta cttaaccaga aaggcgggtc aggcaagacg
      241 accatcgcaa cccatctagc ccgcgccctg caactcgccg gggccgatgt tctgttagtc
      301 gattccgatc cccagggcag tgcccgcgat tgggcggccg tgcgggaaga tcaaccgcta
      361 accgttgtcg gcatcgaccg cccgacgatt gaccgcgacg tgaaggccat cggccggcgc
      421 gacttcgtag tgatcgacgg agcgccccag gcggcggact tggctgtgtc cgcgatcaag
      481 gcagccgact tcgtgctgat tccggtgcag ccaagccctt acgacatatg ggccaccgcc
      541 gacctggtgg agctggttaa gcagcgcatt gaggtcacgg atggaaggct acaagcggcc
      601 tttgtcgtgt cgcgggcgat caaaggcacg cgcatcggcg gtgaggttgc cgaggcgctg
      661 gccgggtacg agctgcccat tcttgagtcc cgtatcacgc agcgcgtgag ctacccaggc
      721 actgccgccg ccggcacaac cgttcttgaa tcagaacccg agggcgacgc tgcccgcgag
      781 gtccaggcgc tggccgctga aattaaatca aaactcattt gagttaatga ggtaaagaga
      841 aaatgagcaa aagcacaaac acgctaagtg ccggccgtcc gagcgcacgc agcagcaagg
      901 ctgcaacgtt ggccagcctg gcagacacgc cagccatgaa gcgggtcaac tttcagttgc
      961 cggcggagga tcacaccaag ctgaagatgt acgcggtacg ccaaggcaag accattaccg
     1021 agctgctatc tgaatacatc gcgcagctac cagagtaaat gagcaaatga ataaatgagt
     1081 agatgaattt tagcggctaa aggaggcggc atggaaaatc aagaacaacc aggcaccgac
     1141 gccgtggaat gccccatgtg tggaggaacg ggcggttggc caggcgtaag cggctgggtt
     1201 gtctgccggc cctgcaatgg cactggaacc cccaagcccg aggaatcggc gtgacggtcg
     1261 caaaccatcc ggcccggtac aaatcggcgc ggcgctgggt gatgacctgg tggagaagtt
     1321 gaaggccgcg caggccgccc agcggcaacg catcgaggca gaagcacgcc ccggtgaatc
     1381 gtggcaagcg gccgctgatc gaatccgcaa agaatcccgg caaccgccgg cagccggtgc
     1441 gccgtcgatt aggaagccgc ccaagggcga cgagcaacca gattttttcg ttccgatgct
     1501 ctatgacgtg ggcacccgcg atagtcgcag catcatggac gtggccgttt tccgtctgtc
     1561 gaagcgtgac cgacgagctg gcgaggtgat ccgctacgag cttccagacg ggcacgtaga
     1621 ggtttccgca gggccggccg gcatggccag tgtgtgggat tacgacctgg tactgatggc
     1681 ggtttcccat ctaaccgaat ccatgaaccg ataccgggaa gggaagggag acaagcccgg
     1741 ccgcgtgttc cgtccacacg ttgcggacgt actcaagttc tgccggcgag ccgatggcgg
     1801 aaagcagaaa gacgacctgg tagaaacctg cattcggtta aacaccacgc acgttgccat
     1861 gcagcgtacg aagaaggcca agaacggccg cctggtgacg gtatccgagg gtgaagcctt
     1921 gattagccgc tacaagatcg taaagagcga aaccgggcgg ccggagtaca tcgagatcga
     1981 gctagctgat tggatgtacc gcgagatcac agaaggcaag aacccggacg tgctgacggt
     2041 tcaccccgat tactttttga tcgatcccgg catcggccgt tttctctacc gcctggcacg
     2101 ccgcgccgca ggcaaggcag aagccagatg gttgttcaag acgatctacg aacgcagtgg
     2161 cagcgccgga gagttcaaga agttctgttt caccgtgcgc aagctgatcg ggtcaaatga
     2221 cctgccggag tacgatttga aggaggaggc ggggcaggct ggcccgatcc tagtcatgcg
     2281 ctaccgcaac ctgatcgagg gcgaagcatc cgccggttcc taatgtacgg agcagatgct
     2341 agggcaaatt gccctagcag gggaaaaagg tcgaaaaagc ttctttcctg tggatagcac
     2401 gtacattggg aacccaaagc cgtacattgg gaaccggaac ccgtacattg ggaacccaaa
     2461 gccgtacatt gggaaccggt cacacatgta agtgactgat ataaaagaga aaaaaggcga
     2521 tttttccgcc taaaactctt taaaacttat taaaactctt aaaacccgcc tggcctgtgc
     2581 ataactgtct ggccagcgca cagccgaaca gctgcaaaaa gcgcctaccc ttcggtcgct
     2641 gcgctcccta cgccccgccg cttcgcgtcg gcctatcgcg gccgctggcc gctcaaaaat
     2701 ggctggccta cggccaggca atctaccagg gcgcggacaa gccgcgccgt cgccactcga
     2761 ccgccggcgc ccacatcaag gctccgagtg cgcggaaccc ctatttgttt atttttctaa
     2821 atacattcaa atatgtatcc gctcatgaga caataaccct gataaatgct tcaataatat
     2881 tgaaaaagga agagtatggc taaaatgaga atatcaccgg aattgaaaaa actgatcgaa
     2941 aaataccgct gcgtaaaaga tacggaagga atgtctcctg ctaaggtata taagctggtg
     3001 ggagaaaatg aaaacctata tttaaaaatg acggacagcc ggtataaagg gaccacctat
     3061 gatgtggaac gggaaaagga catgatgcta tggctggaag gaaagctgcc tgttccaaag
     3121 gtcctgcact ttgaacggca tgatggctgg agcaatctgc tcatgagtga ggccgatggc
     3181 gtcctttgct cggaagagta tgaagatgaa caaagccctg aaaagattat cgagctgtat
     3241 gcggagtgca tcaggctctt tcactccatc gacatatcgg attgtcccta tacgaatagc
     3301 ttagacagcc gcttagccga attggattac ttactgaata acgatctggc cgatgtggat
     3361 tgcgaaaact gggaagagga cactccattt aaagatccgc gcgagctgta tgatttttta
     3421 aagacggaaa agcccgaaga ggaacttgtc ttttcccacg gcgacctggg agacagcaac
     3481 atctttgtga aagatggcaa agtaagtggc tttattgatc ttgggagaag cggcagggcg
     3541 gacaagtggt atgacattgc cttctgcgtc cggtcgctca gggaggatat cggggaagaa
     3601 cagtatgtcg agctattttt tgacttactg gggatcaagc ctgattggga gaaaataaaa
     3661 tattatattt tactggatga attgttttag ctgtcagacc aagtttactc atatatactt
     3721 tagattgatt taaaacttca tttttaattt aaaaggatct aggtgaagat cctttttgat
     3781 aatctcatga ccaaaatccc ttaacgtgag ttttcgttcc actgagcgtc agaccccgta
     3841 gaaaagatca aaggatcttc ttgagatcct ttttttctgc gcgtaatctg ctgcttgcaa
     3901 acaaaaaaac caccgctacc agcggtggtt tgtttgccgg atcaagagct accaactctt
     3961 tttccgaagg taactggctt cagcagagcg cagataccaa atactgttct tctagtgtag
     4021 ccgtagttag gccaccactt caagaactct gtagcaccgc ctacatacct cgctctgcta
     4081 atcctgttac cagtggctgc tgccagtggc gataagtcgt gtcttaccgg gttggactca
     4141 agacgatagt taccggataa ggcgcagcgg tcgggctgaa cggggggttc gtgcacacag
     4201 cccagcttgg agcgaacgac ctacaccgaa ctgagatacc tacagcgtga gctatgagaa
     4261 agcgccacgc ttcccgaagg gagaaaggcg gacaggtatc cggtaagcgg cagggtcgga
     4321 acaggagagc gcacgaggga gcttccaggg ggaaacgcct ggtatcttta tagtcctgtc
     4381 gggtttcgcc acctctgact tgagcgtcga tttttgtgat gctcgtcagg ggggcggagc
     4441 ctatggaaaa acgccagcaa cgcggccttt ttacggttcc tgctcggatc tgttggaccg
     4501 gacagtagtc atggttgatg ggctgcctgt atcgagtggt gattttgtgc cgagctgccg
     4561 gtcggggagc tgttggctgg ctggtggcag gatatattgt ggtgtaaaca aattgacgct
     4621 tagacaactt aataacacat tgcggacgtt tttaatgtac tggggttgaa cactctgtgc
     4681 cgaattcgga tccggaggtc aacatggtgg agcacgacac tctggtctac tccaaaaatg
     4741 tcaaagatac agtctcagaa gatcaaaggg ctattgagac ttttcaacaa aggataattt
     4801 cgggaaacct cctcggattc cattgcccag ctatctgtca cttcatcgaa aggacagtag
     4861 aaaaggaagg tggctcctac aaatgccatc attgcgataa aggaaaggct atcattcaag
     4921 atctctctgc cgacagtggt cccaaagatg gacccccacc cacgaggagc atcgtggaaa
     4981 aagaagaggt tccaaccacg tctacaaagc aagtggattg atgtgataac atggtggagc
     5041 acgacactct ggtctactcc aaaaatgtca aagatacagt ctcagaagat caaagggcta
     5101 ttgagacttt tcaacaaagg ataatttcgg gaaacctcct cggattccat tgcccagcta
     5161 tctgtcactt catcgaaagg acagtagaaa aggaaggtgg ctcctacaaa tgccatcatt
     5221 gcgataaagg aaaggctatc attcaagatc tctctgccga cagtggtccc aaagatggac
     5281 ccccacccac gaggagcatc gtggaaaaag aagaggttcc aaccacgtct acaaagcaag
     5341 tggattgatg tgacatctcc actgacgtaa gggatgacgc acaatcccac tatccttcgc
     5401 aagacccttc ctctatataa ggaagttcat ttcatttgga gaggacacgc tcgagtataa
     5461 gagctcattt ttacaacaat taccaacaac aacaaacaac aaacaacatt acaattacat
     5521 ttacaattat cgatacaatg ggatttgttc tcttttcaca attgccttca tttcttcttg
     5581 tctctacact tctcttattc ctagtaatat cccactcttg ccgtgcaggt aagtttctgc
     5641 ttctaccttt gatatatata taataattat cattaattag tagtaatata atatttcaaa
     5701 tatttttttc aaaataaaag aatgtagtat atagcaattg cttttctgta gtttataagt
     5761 gtgtatattt taatttataa cttttctaat atatgaccaa aatttgttga tgtgcaggag
     5821 gtcgcaactt aaaagaatta tccatgcttg aaaggcatga aaattggatg gttcatcatg
     5881 gacgtgtata caaagatgat atagaaaaag aacaccgctt caagacattc aaggaaaacg
     5941 ttgagttcat cgaatctttc aacaagaacg gaactcaacg ttataagcta gccgtcaata
     6001 aatatgctga tctgaccact gaggaattca caacatcatt tatggggctc gacacttcat
     6061 tactatccca gcaagaatca acagctacaa caacgtcctt taaatatgat agtgtgactg
     6121 aagtgccgaa tagcatggac tggagaaaga gagggagtgt cacaggagtc aaggatcaag
     6181 gtgtatgtgg atgttgttgg gcattttctg cagttggatc actagaagga gcctacaaaa
     6241 ttgcaacagg caacttgatg gaattctctg aacaggaact tctcgattgc accaccaaca
     6301 attatggctg cgagggcgga ctaatgactg tcgcttacga cttcttactt cagaacaatg
     6361 gcgggggcat taccacagag actaactatc cttatgaaga agctcaaaat gtttgcaaga
     6421 ccgaacaacc agcagcagtt actatcaatg gctacgaagt cgtaccatct gacgagtcat
     6481 cgttgttgaa agctgtagtg aatcagccta tttctgttgg tattgcggct aacgatgagt
     6541 ttcatatgta cggaagtgga atatatgatg gaagttgtaa ttctagactg aatcatgcag
     6601 tgacagttat aggttatggg acaagtgaag aagatggtac aaaatattgg ttgttgaaga
     6661 attcatgggg aacaagttgg ggcgagaatg ggtttatgaa aattataaga gattctgggg
     6721 atccttcagg tctttgtgat atcgcaaaga tgtcatctta tccaaacata gcatgagctt
     6781 ctctagctag agtcgatcga caagctcgag tttctccata ataatgtgtg agtagttccc
     6841 agataaggga attagggttc ctatagggtt tcgctcatgt gttgagcata taagaaaccc
     6901 ttagtatgta tttgtatttg taaaatactt ctatcaataa aatttctaat tcctaaaacc
     6961 aaaatccagt actaaaatcc agatcgctgc aagaggatgc acatgtgacc gagggacacg
     7021 aagtgatccg tttaaactat cagtgtttga caggatatat tggcgggtaa acctaagaga
     7081 aaagagcgtt tattagaata atcggatatt taaaagggcg tgaaaaggtt tatccgttcg
     7141 tccatttgta tgtgccagc
//
