# Supplementary material for: Bioengineering secreted proteases converts divergent Rcr3 orthologs and paralogs into extracellular immune co-receptors
Source: bioRxiv preprint, doi:10.1101/2024.02.14.580413, version 2 (2024-05-23)
Supplement: Dataset S2 [file 580413_file07.zip › S2_Dataset/pJK026.gb]

LOCUS       pJK026                  8842 bp    DNA     circular UNA 29-JAN-2024
DEFINITION  pL2M-P19//2x35S::NtPR1-Rcr3ΔSP-6xHis.
ACCESSION   urn.local...2ctp-ecqffy7
VERSION     urn.local...2ctp-ecqffy7
KEYWORDS    .
SOURCE      
  ORGANISM  .
FEATURES             Location/Qualifiers
     misc_feature    1..2785
                     /note="pVS1ori short"
                     /label="pVS1ori short"
     CDS             193..822
                     /note="StaA; similar to IncC2"
                     /codon_start=1
                     /transl_table=11
                     /product="pVS1 partitioning protein"
                     /protein_id="AAD19678.1"
                     /db_xref="GI:4378781"
                     /label="pVS1 partitioning protein CDS"
     CDS             843..1058
                     /note="ORF3; not required for stable maintenance"
                     /codon_start=1
                     /transl_table=11
                     /product="hypothetical protein"
                     /protein_id="AAD19679.1"
                     /db_xref="GI:4378782"
                     /label="hypothetical protein CDS"
     misc_feature    1089..1101
                     /name="KorB box"
                     /note="KorB box"
                     /label="KorB box"
     CDS             1217..2323
                     /note="RepA"
                     /transl_table=11
                     /product="pVS1 replication protein"
                     /protein_id="AAD19680.1"
                     /db_xref="GI:4378783"
                     /label="pVS1 replication protein CDS"
     rep_origin      2389..2583
                     /note="pVS1 origin of replication"
                     /label="pVS1 origin of replication rep origin"
     misc_feature    2389..2396
                     /note="DnaA box"
                     /note="Derived using Geneious Prime 2023.2.1 'Annotate
                     from Database' based on nucleotide similarity"
                     /label="DnaA box"
     repeat_region   2400..2483
                     /note="21 bp repeats"
                     /rpt_type="direct"
                     /label="21 bp repeats repeat region"
     misc_feature    2484..2575
                     /note="AT-rich region"
                     /label="AT-rich region"
     misc_feature    2576..2583
                     /note="DnaA box"
                     /note="Derived using Geneious Prime 2023.2.1 'Annotate
                     from Database' based on nucleotide similarity"
                     /label="DnaA box"
     promoter        2791..2895
                     /gene="bla"
                     /note="AmpR promoter"
                     /label="bla promoter"
     CDS             2896..3690
                     /gene="aphA"
                     /function="kanamycin resistance"
                     /codon_start=1
                     /transl_table=11
                     /product="aminoglycoside 3'-phosphotransferase"
                     /protein_id="ADZ30886.1"
                     /db_xref="GI:325559604"
                     /label="aphA CDS"
     terminator      3691..3838
                     /Note="Beta-lactamase TEM terminator"
                     /note="Derived using Geneious Prime 2023.2.1 'Annotate
                     from Database' based on nucleotide similarity"
                     /label="bla terminator"
     terminator      complement(3840..3878)
                     /name="Tndr"
                     /note="rho independent terminator"
                     /label="Tndr"
     rep_origin      3881..4449
                     /direction="RIGHT"
                     /note="high-copy-number ColE1/pMB1/pBR322/pUC origin of 
                     replication; ori"
                     /label="ori rep origin"
     misc_RNA        3897..4449
                     /name="RNA-II"
                     /label="RNA-II"
     terminator      complement(3898..3931)
                     /name="Tndr"
                     /note="rho independent terminator"
                     /label="Tndr"
     misc_RNA        complement(3900..4007)
                     /name="RNA-I"
                     /label="RNA-I"
     misc_feature    4516..4662
                     /note="LB; left border. Identical to sequence near
                     agrocinopine synthase on Agrobacterium tumefaciens strain
                     1D1460 plasmid pTi1D1460 (CP032929 nucleotides 161,573 -
                     161,719). "
                     /label="LB; left border"
     misc_feature    4585..4609
                     /note="T-DNA left border sequence (Thole et al., (2007)
                     Plant Physiol 145:1211-1219)"
                     /label="misc"
     terminator      complement(4701..5408)
                     /note="OCS terminator; octopine synthase terminator"
                     /label="OCS terminator"
     CDS             complement(5416..5937)
                     /gene="p19"
                     /note="Tombusvirus RNA silencing suppressor 19 kDa
                     protein; characterized in PubMed ID 18944038; similar to
                     CAC01277.1"
                     /transl_table=11
                     /product="RNA silencing suppressor 19 kDa protein"
                     /protein_id="AIN46664.1"
                     /db_xref="GI:684152027"
                     /label="p19 CDS"
     promoter        complement(5939..6319)
                     /note="enhancer elements, TATA box, and start codon
                     missing; mas1' truncated by 96 nt; mas1'-2' mannopine
                     synthase promoter; mas2' drives MCS2 ORF"
                     /label="truncated MAS promoter"
     promoter        6359..7102
                     /note="Double CaMV 35S"
                     /label="2x35S pro (Plant Parts Kit)"
     misc_feature    7135..7189
                     /note="TMV Omega; translational enhancer from the tobacco
                     mosaic virus 5'-leader sequence (Gallie et al., 1988)"
                     /label="TMV Omega (Plant parts kit)"
     sig_peptide     7197..7286
                     /peptide="MGFVLFSQLPSFLLVSTLLLFLVISHSCRA"
                     /label="signal peptide"
     CDS             7197..7286
                     /codon_start=1
                     /transl_table=1
                     /note="Nicotiana tabacum PR1a signal peptide (AA 1 to 30)"
                     /label="NtPR1a SP CDS"
     intron          7288..7476
                     /Note="Portable intron (PIV2 aka IV2)"
                     /label="PIV2"
     CDS             <7482..>8432
                     /gene="Rcr3"
                     /note="required for Cf-2-dependent disease resistance"
                     /codon_start=1
                     /product="cysteine protease"
                     /protein_id="AAM19207.1"
                     /db_xref="GI:20334373"
                     /label="Rcr3pim CDS"
     CDS             8433..8459
                     /product="HHHHHH epitope"
                     /note="HisG epitope"
                     /label="HHHHHH epitope CDS"
     terminator      8464..8667
                     /note="CaMV poly(A) signal; Plant parts kit; cauliflower
                     mosaic virus polyadenylation signal"
                     /label="35S terminator"
     misc_feature    complement(8713..8838)
                     /note="RB; Right border. Identical to sequence near
                     D-nopaline dehydrogenase on Agrobacterium tumefaciens
                     strain 1D1460 plasmid pTi1D1460. Partial RB overdrive
                     sequence (CP032929 nucleotides 186,435 - 186,560)."
                     /label="RB partial overdrive sequence"
     misc_feature    8731..8755
                     /note="T-DNA right border sequence (Thole et al., (2007)
                     Plant Physiol 145:1211-1219)"
                     /label="misc"
ORIGIN      
        1 cgtgcggctg catgaaatcc tggccggttt gtctgatgcc aagctggcgg cctggccggc
       61 cagcttggcc gctgaagaaa ccgagcgccg ccgtctaaaa aggtgatgtg tatttgagta
      121 aaacagcttg cgtcatgcgg tcgctgcgta tatgatgcga tgagtaaata aacaaatacg
      181 caaggggaac gcatgaaggt tatcgctgta cttaaccaga aaggcgggtc aggcaagacg
      241 accatcgcaa cccatctagc ccgcgccctg caactcgccg gggccgatgt tctgttagtc
      301 gattccgatc cccagggcag tgcccgcgat tgggcggccg tgcgggaaga tcaaccgcta
      361 accgttgtcg gcatcgaccg cccgacgatt gaccgcgacg tgaaggccat cggccggcgc
      421 gacttcgtag tgatcgacgg agcgccccag gcggcggact tggctgtgtc cgcgatcaag
      481 gcagccgact tcgtgctgat tccggtgcag ccaagccctt acgacatatg ggccaccgcc
      541 gacctggtgg agctggttaa gcagcgcatt gaggtcacgg atggaaggct acaagcggcc
      601 tttgtcgtgt cgcgggcgat caaaggcacg cgcatcggcg gtgaggttgc cgaggcgctg
      661 gccgggtacg agctgcccat tcttgagtcc cgtatcacgc agcgcgtgag ctacccaggc
      721 actgccgccg ccggcacaac cgttcttgaa tcagaacccg agggcgacgc tgcccgcgag
      781 gtccaggcgc tggccgctga aattaaatca aaactcattt gagttaatga ggtaaagaga
      841 aaatgagcaa aagcacaaac acgctaagtg ccggccgtcc gagcgcacgc agcagcaagg
      901 ctgcaacgtt ggccagcctg gcagacacgc cagccatgaa gcgggtcaac tttcagttgc
      961 cggcggagga tcacaccaag ctgaagatgt acgcggtacg ccaaggcaag accattaccg
     1021 agctgctatc tgaatacatc gcgcagctac cagagtaaat gagcaaatga ataaatgagt
     1081 agatgaattt tagcggctaa aggaggcggc atggaaaatc aagaacaacc aggcaccgac
     1141 gccgtggaat gccccatgtg tggaggaacg ggcggttggc caggcgtaag cggctgggtt
     1201 gtctgccggc cctgcaatgg cactggaacc cccaagcccg aggaatcggc gtgacggtcg
     1261 caaaccatcc ggcccggtac aaatcggcgc ggcgctgggt gatgacctgg tggagaagtt
     1321 gaaggccgcg caggccgccc agcggcaacg catcgaggca gaagcacgcc ccggtgaatc
     1381 gtggcaagcg gccgctgatc gaatccgcaa agaatcccgg caaccgccgg cagccggtgc
     1441 gccgtcgatt aggaagccgc ccaagggcga cgagcaacca gattttttcg ttccgatgct
     1501 ctatgacgtg ggcacccgcg atagtcgcag catcatggac gtggccgttt tccgtctgtc
     1561 gaagcgtgac cgacgagctg gcgaggtgat ccgctacgag cttccagacg ggcacgtaga
     1621 ggtttccgca gggccggccg gcatggccag tgtgtgggat tacgacctgg tactgatggc
     1681 ggtttcccat ctaaccgaat ccatgaaccg ataccgggaa gggaagggag acaagcccgg
     1741 ccgcgtgttc cgtccacacg ttgcggacgt actcaagttc tgccggcgag ccgatggcgg
     1801 aaagcagaaa gacgacctgg tagaaacctg cattcggtta aacaccacgc acgttgccat
     1861 gcagcgtacg aagaaggcca agaacggccg cctggtgacg gtatccgagg gtgaagcctt
     1921 gattagccgc tacaagatcg taaagagcga aaccgggcgg ccggagtaca tcgagatcga
     1981 gctagctgat tggatgtacc gcgagatcac agaaggcaag aacccggacg tgctgacggt
     2041 tcaccccgat tactttttga tcgatcccgg catcggccgt tttctctacc gcctggcacg
     2101 ccgcgccgca ggcaaggcag aagccagatg gttgttcaag acgatctacg aacgcagtgg
     2161 cagcgccgga gagttcaaga agttctgttt caccgtgcgc aagctgatcg ggtcaaatga
     2221 cctgccggag tacgatttga aggaggaggc ggggcaggct ggcccgatcc tagtcatgcg
     2281 ctaccgcaac ctgatcgagg gcgaagcatc cgccggttcc taatgtacgg agcagatgct
     2341 agggcaaatt gccctagcag gggaaaaagg tcgaaaaagc ttctttcctg tggatagcac
     2401 gtacattggg aacccaaagc cgtacattgg gaaccggaac ccgtacattg ggaacccaaa
     2461 gccgtacatt gggaaccggt cacacatgta agtgactgat ataaaagaga aaaaaggcga
     2521 tttttccgcc taaaactctt taaaacttat taaaactctt aaaacccgcc tggcctgtgc
     2581 ataactgtct ggccagcgca cagccgaaca gctgcaaaaa gcgcctaccc ttcggtcgct
     2641 gcgctcccta cgccccgccg cttcgcgtcg gcctatcgcg gccgctggcc gctcaaaaat
     2701 ggctggccta cggccaggca atctaccagg gcgcggacaa gccgcgccgt cgccactcga
     2761 ccgccggcgc ccacatcaag gctccgagtg cgcggaaccc ctatttgttt atttttctaa
     2821 atacattcaa atatgtatcc gctcatgaga caataaccct gataaatgct tcaataatat
     2881 tgaaaaagga agagtatggc taaaatgaga atatcaccgg aattgaaaaa actgatcgaa
     2941 aaataccgct gcgtaaaaga tacggaagga atgtctcctg ctaaggtata taagctggtg
     3001 ggagaaaatg aaaacctata tttaaaaatg acggacagcc ggtataaagg gaccacctat
     3061 gatgtggaac gggaaaagga catgatgcta tggctggaag gaaagctgcc tgttccaaag
     3121 gtcctgcact ttgaacggca tgatggctgg agcaatctgc tcatgagtga ggccgatggc
     3181 gtcctttgct cggaagagta tgaagatgaa caaagccctg aaaagattat cgagctgtat
     3241 gcggagtgca tcaggctctt tcactccatc gacatatcgg attgtcccta tacgaatagc
     3301 ttagacagcc gcttagccga attggattac ttactgaata acgatctggc cgatgtggat
     3361 tgcgaaaact gggaagagga cactccattt aaagatccgc gcgagctgta tgatttttta
     3421 aagacggaaa agcccgaaga ggaacttgtc ttttcccacg gcgacctggg agacagcaac
     3481 atctttgtga aagatggcaa agtaagtggc tttattgatc ttgggagaag cggcagggcg
     3541 gacaagtggt atgacattgc cttctgcgtc cggtcgctca gggaggatat cggggaagaa
     3601 cagtatgtcg agctattttt tgacttactg gggatcaagc ctgattggga gaaaataaaa
     3661 tattatattt tactggatga attgttttag ctgtcagacc aagtttactc atatatactt
     3721 tagattgatt taaaacttca tttttaattt aaaaggatct aggtgaagat cctttttgat
     3781 aatctcatga ccaaaatccc ttaacgtgag ttttcgttcc actgagcgtc agaccccgta
     3841 gaaaagatca aaggatcttc ttgagatcct ttttttctgc gcgtaatctg ctgcttgcaa
     3901 acaaaaaaac caccgctacc agcggtggtt tgtttgccgg atcaagagct accaactctt
     3961 tttccgaagg taactggctt cagcagagcg cagataccaa atactgttct tctagtgtag
     4021 ccgtagttag gccaccactt caagaactct gtagcaccgc ctacatacct cgctctgcta
     4081 atcctgttac cagtggctgc tgccagtggc gataagtcgt gtcttaccgg gttggactca
     4141 agacgatagt taccggataa ggcgcagcgg tcgggctgaa cggggggttc gtgcacacag
     4201 cccagcttgg agcgaacgac ctacaccgaa ctgagatacc tacagcgtga gctatgagaa
     4261 agcgccacgc ttcccgaagg gagaaaggcg gacaggtatc cggtaagcgg cagggtcgga
     4321 acaggagagc gcacgaggga gcttccaggg ggaaacgcct ggtatcttta tagtcctgtc
     4381 gggtttcgcc acctctgact tgagcgtcga tttttgtgat gctcgtcagg ggggcggagc
     4441 ctatggaaaa acgccagcaa cgcggccttt ttacggttcc tgctcggatc tgttggaccg
     4501 gacagtagtc atggttgatg ggctgcctgt atcgagtggt gattttgtgc cgagctgccg
     4561 gtcggggagc tgttggctgg ctggtggcag gatatattgt ggtgtaaaca aattgacgct
     4621 tagacaactt aataacacat tgcggacgtt tttaatgtac tggggttgaa cactctgtgc
     4681 cgaattcgga tccagcggtc ctgctgagcc tcgacatgtt gtcgcaaaat tcgccctgga
     4741 cccgcccaac gatttgtcgt cactgtcaag gtttgacctg cacttcattt ggggcccaca
     4801 tacaccaaaa aaatgctgca taattctcgg ggcagcaagt cggttacccg gccgccgtgc
     4861 tggaccgggt tgaatggtgc ccgtaacttt cggtagagcg gacggccaat actcaacttc
     4921 aaggaatctc acccatgcgc gccggcgggg aaccggagtt cccttcagtg agcgttatta
     4981 gttcgccgct cggtgtgtcg tagatactag cccctggggc acttttgaaa tttgaataag
     5041 atttatgtaa tcagtctttt aggtttgacc ggttctgccg ctttttttaa aattggattt
     5101 gtaataataa aacgcaattg tttgttattg tggcgctcta tcatagatgt cgctataaac
     5161 ctattcagca caatatattg ttttcatttt aatattgtac atataagtag tagggtacaa
     5221 tcagtaaatt gaacggagaa tattattcat aaaaatacga tagtaacggg tgatatattc
     5281 attagaatga accgaaaccg gcggtaagga tctgagctac acatgctcag gttttttaca
     5341 acgtgcacaa cagaattgaa agcaaatatc atgcgatcat aggcttctcg catatctcat
     5401 taaagcagga caagcttact cgctttcttt ttcgaaagtt tgagtacctt cagggcatcc
     5461 tcttgataca ttactttcca cttcgattgg ggcaagctgt agcagttctt gcttagaccg
     5521 aattgccatc tcacagagat gctgaagagt tcgcgaccct ccagaaacgg tgatactaac
     5581 tcctcgaaac cgaatactat aggtacatcc gatctggtcg aaaccgaaaa atcgagatgc
     5641 tgcatagtta accgaatctc ccgtccaaga tccaaggact ctgtgcagtg aagcttccgt
     5701 cctgtcgtat ctgagatatc tcttaaatac aactttcccg aaaccccagc tttccttgaa
     5761 accaagggga ttatcttgat tcgaattcgt ctcatcgtta tgtagccgcc actcagtcca
     5821 actcggactt tcgtcaggaa gtttgaaggg agaagtggta cctcctgatc ctccatccca
     5881 acgttcactg ttagcttgtt ccctagcgtc gtttccttgt atagctcgtt ccatcattcg
     5941 atttggtgta tcgagattgg ttatgaaatt cagatgctag tgtaatgtat tggtaatttg
     6001 ggaagatata ataggaagca aggctattta tccatttctg aaaaggcgaa atggcgtcac
     6061 cgcgagcgtc acgcgcattc cgttcttgct gtaaagcgtt gtttggtaca cttttgacta
     6121 gcgaggcttg gcgtgtcagc gtatctattc aaaagtcgtt aatggctgcg gatcaagaaa
     6181 aagttggaat agaaacagaa tacccgcgaa attcaggccc ggttgccatg tcctacacgc
     6241 cgaaataaac gaccaaatta gtagaaaaat aaaaactgac taggatactt acgtcacgtc
     6301 ttgcgcactg atttgaaaaa tctcaatata aactccgcaa gaattcaagc ttggaggtca
     6361 acatggtgga gcacgacact ctggtctact ccaaaaatgt caaagataca gtctcagaag
     6421 atcaaagggc tattgagact tttcaacaaa ggataatttc gggaaacctc ctcggattcc
     6481 attgcccagc tatctgtcac ttcatcgaaa ggacagtaga aaaggaaggt ggctcctaca
     6541 aatgccatca ttgcgataaa ggaaaggcta tcattcaaga tctctctgcc gacagtggtc
     6601 ccaaagatgg acccccaccc acgaggagca tcgtggaaaa agaagaggtt ccaaccacgt
     6661 ctacaaagca agtggattga tgtgataaca tggtggagca cgacactctg gtctactcca
     6721 aaaatgtcaa agatacagtc tcagaagatc aaagggctat tgagactttt caacaaagga
     6781 taatttcggg aaacctcctc ggattccatt gcccagctat ctgtcacttc atcgaaagga
     6841 cagtagaaaa ggaaggtggc tcctacaaat gccatcattg cgataaagga aaggctatca
     6901 ttcaagatct ctctgccgac agtggtccca aagatggacc cccacccacg aggagcatcg
     6961 tggaaaaaga agaggttcca accacgtcta caaagcaagt ggattgatgt gacatctcca
     7021 ctgacgtaag ggatgacgca caatcccact atccttcgca agacccttcc tctatataag
     7081 gaagttcatt tcatttggag aggacacgct cgagtataag agctcatttt tacaacaatt
     7141 accaacaaca acaaacaaca aacaacatta caattacatt tacaattatc gatacaatgg
     7201 gatttgttct cttttcacaa ttgccttcat ttcttcttgt ctctacactt ctcttattcc
     7261 tagtaatatc ccactcttgc cgtgcaggta agtttctgct tctacctttg atatatatat
     7321 aataattatc attaattagt agtaatataa tatttcaaat atttttttca aaataaaaga
     7381 atgtagtata tagcaattgc ttttctgtag tttataagtg tgtatatttt aatttataac
     7441 ttttctaata tatgaccaaa atttgttgat gtgcaggagg tcgcagccag ccaaaactgt
     7501 ccgtgtctga gagacacgag ctgtggatgt cacgtcatgg acgcgtttac aaggacgaag
     7561 tagaaaaagg agaacgattc atgattttca aagaaaacat gaaattcatt gagtcagtca
     7621 ataaggcagg gaatctgtct tacaagttag ggatgaatga atttgcagat attacttcac
     7681 aagagttttt ggctaaattt actggattaa acatacctaa ttcatatctt tcaccttctc
     7741 caatgtcatc aacagaattt aaaattaatg atcttagcga tgattacatg ccgtctaact
     7801 tggactggag agagtctggg gctgtcactc aagtgaaaca tcaaggtcga tgtggatgtt
     7861 gctgggcgtt ttctgcagtt ggatcactag aaggagccta caaaattgca acaggcaact
     7921 tgatggaatt ctctgaacag gaacttctcg attgcaccac caacaattat ggctgcaacg
     7981 gaggtttaat gacgaatgca ttcgatttta tcatagaaaa tggtggaatt tcaagggaat
     8041 cagactatga atacctaggt gaacagtaca catgcagaag ccgagagaaa acagcagcag
     8101 tgcaaataag tagttataaa gtcgtgcctg aaggtgaaac atcactatta caagccgtaa
     8161 ctaaacagcc agtgtccatt ggaatagctg ctagccaaga tttacagttt tacgcgggag
     8221 gaacttatga cggaaactgt gccgatcaaa ttaaccatgc tgtaacagcg ataggatatg
     8281 gaactgatga ggaaggtcag aaatattggt tgttgaagaa ttcatgggga acaagttggg
     8341 gcgagaatgg gtttatgaaa attataagag attctgggga tccttcaggt ctttgtgata
     8401 tcgcaaagat gtcatcttat ccaaacatag caggtggcca tcatcaccat caccactgag
     8461 cttctctagc tagagtcgat cgacaagctc gagtttctcc ataataatgt gtgagtagtt
     8521 cccagataag ggaattaggg ttcctatagg gtttcgctca tgtgttgagc atataagaaa
     8581 cccttagtat gtatttgtat ttgtaaaata cttctatcaa taaaatttct aattcctaaa
     8641 accaaaatcc agtactaaaa tccagatcgc tactagagga tgcacatgtg accgagggac
     8701 acgaagtgat ccgtttaaac tatcagtgtt tgacaggata tattggcggg taaacctaag
     8761 agaaaagagc gtttattaga ataatcggat atttaaaagg gcgtgaaaag gtttatccgt
     8821 tcgtccattt gtatgtgcca gc
//
