# Supplementary material for: Bioengineering secreted proteases converts divergent Rcr3 orthologs and paralogs into extracellular immune co-receptors
Source: bioRxiv preprint, doi:10.1101/2024.02.14.580413, version 2 (2024-05-23)
Supplement: Dataset S2 [file 580413_file07.zip › S2_Dataset/pJK185.gb]

LOCUS       pJK185                  2366 bp    DNA     circular UNA 29-JAN-2024
DEFINITION  pL-1M-Pip1#6 [TTGG-GCTT].
ACCESSION   urn.local...2cur-ecqffye
VERSION     urn.local...2cur-ecqffye
KEYWORDS    .
SOURCE      
  ORGANISM  .
FEATURES             Location/Qualifiers
     protein_bind    complement(29..50)
                     /bound_moiety="E. coli catabolite activator protein"
                     /note="CAP binding site"
                     /note="CAP binding activates transcription in the presence
                      of cAMP."
                     /note="Derived using Geneious Prime 2020.1.1 'Annotate
                     from Database' based on nucleotide similarity"
                     /label="CAP binding site protein bind"
     regulatory      complement(149..527)
                     /regulatory_class="other"
                     /note="ColE1 ori"
                     /note="Derived using Geneious Prime 2020.1.1 'Annotate
                     from Database' based on nucleotide similarity"
                     /label="ColE1 ori regulatory"
     misc_feature    complement(155..218)
                     /name="L-strand Y effector site"
                     /note="L-strand Y effector site"
                     /note="Derived using Geneious Prime 2020.1.1 'Annotate
                     from Database' based on nucleotide similarity"
                     /label="L-strand Y effector site"
     rep_origin      complement(338..906)
                     /direction="RIGHT"
                     /note="high-copy-number ColE1/pMB1/pBR322/pUC origin of 
                     replication; ori"
                     /note="Derived using Geneious Prime 2020.1.1 'Annotate
                     from Database' based on nucleotide similarity"
                     /label="ori rep origin"
     misc_RNA        complement(338..890)
                     /name="RNA-II"
                     /note="Derived using Geneious Prime 2020.1.1 'Annotate
                     from Database' based on nucleotide similarity"
                     /label="RNA-II"
     misc_RNA        780..887
                     /name="RNA-I"
                     /note="Derived using Geneious Prime 2020.1.1 'Annotate
                     from Database' based on nucleotide similarity"
                     /label="RNA-I"
     terminator      856..889
                     /name="Tndr"
                     /note="rho independent terminator"
                     /note="Derived using Geneious Prime 2020.1.1 'Annotate
                     from Database' based on nucleotide similarity"
                     /label="Tndr"
     terminator      909..947
                     /name="Tndr"
                     /note="rho independent terminator"
                     /note="Derived using Geneious Prime 2020.1.1 'Annotate
                     from Database' based on nucleotide similarity"
                     /label="Tndr"
     terminator      complement(949..1096)
                     /Note="Beta-lactamase TEM terminator"
                     /note="Derived using Geneious Prime 2023.2.1 'Annotate
                     from Database' based on nucleotide similarity"
                     /label="bla terminator"
     CDS             complement(1097..1957)
                     /gene="bla"
                     /function="ampicillin resistance"
                     /codon_start=1
                     /transl_table=11
                     /product="beta-lactamase"
                     /protein_id="AHK23082.1"
                     /db_xref="GI:588295035"
                     /note="Derived using Geneious Prime 2020.1.1 'Annotate
                     from Database' based on protein similarity"
                     /label="bla CDS"
     promoter        complement(1958..2062)
                     /gene="bla"
                     /note="AmpR promoter"
                     /note="Derived using Geneious Prime 2020.1.1 'Annotate
                     from Database' based on nucleotide similarity"
                     /label="bla promoter"
     CDS             complement(2232..>2357)
                     /gene="pip1"
                     /product="phytophthora-inhibited protease 1"
                     /protein_id="ABG23376.1"
                     /db_xref="GI:108937128"
                     /note="Derived using Geneious Prime 2020.1.1 'Annotate
                     from Database' based on nucleotide similarity"
                     /label="Pip1 fragment 6 CDS"
ORIGIN      
        1 gcataaagtg taaagcctgg ggtgcctaat gagtgagcta actcacatta attgcgttgc
       61 gctcactgcc cgctttccag tcgggaaacc tgtcgtgcca gctgcattaa tgaatcggcc
      121 aacgcgcggg gagaggcggt ttgcgtattg ggcgctcttc cgcttcctcg ctcactgact
      181 cgctgcgctc ggtcgttcgg ctgcggcgag cggtatcagc tcactcaaag gcggtaatac
      241 ggttatccac agaatcaggg gataacgcag gaaagaacat gtgagcaaaa ggccagcaaa
      301 aggccaggaa ccgtaaaaag gccgcgttgc tggcgttttt ccataggctc cgcccccctg
      361 acgagcatca caaaaatcga cgctcaagtc agaggtggcg aaacccgaca ggactataaa
      421 gataccaggc gtttccccct ggaagctccc tcgtgcgctc tcctgttccg accctgccgc
      481 ttaccggata cctgtccgcc tttctccctt cgggaagcgt ggcgctttct catagctcac
      541 gctgtaggta tctcagttcg gtgtaggtcg ttcgctccaa gctgggctgt gtgcacgaac
      601 cccccgttca gcccgaccgc tgcgccttat ccggtaacta tcgtcttgag tccaacccgg
      661 taagacacga cttatcgcca ctggcagcag ccactggtaa caggattagc agagcgaggt
      721 atgtaggcgg tgctacagag ttcttgaagt ggtggcctaa ctacggctac actagaagga
      781 cagtatttgg tatctgcgct ctgctgaagc cagttacctt cggaaaaaga gttggtagct
      841 cttgatccgg caaacaaacc accgctggta gcggtggttt ttttgtttgc aagcagcaga
      901 ttacgcgcag aaaaaaagga tctcaagaag atcctttgat cttttctacg gggtctgacg
      961 ctcagtggaa cgaaaactca cgttaaggga ttttggtcat gagattatca aaaaggatct
     1021 tcacctagat ccttttaaat taaaaatgaa gttttaaatc aatctaaagt atatatgagt
     1081 aaacttggtc tgacagttac caatgcttaa tcagtgaggc acctatctca gcgatctgtc
     1141 tatttcgttc atccatagtt gcctgactcc ccgtcgtgta gataactacg atacgggagg
     1201 gcttaccatc tggccccagt gctgcaatga taccgcgaga tccacgctca ccggctccag
     1261 atttatcagc aataaaccag ccagccggaa gggccgagcg cagaagtggt cctgcaactt
     1321 tatccgcctc catccagtct attaattgtt gccgggaagc tagagtaagt agttcgccag
     1381 ttaatagttt gcgcaacgtt gttgccattg ctacaggcat cgtggtgtca cgctcgtcgt
     1441 ttggtatggc ttcattcagc tccggttccc aacgatcaag gcgagttaca tgatccccca
     1501 tgttgtgcaa aaaagcggtt agctccttcg gtcctccgat cgttgtcaga agtaagttgg
     1561 ccgcagtgtt atcactcatg gttatggcag cactgcataa ttctcttact gtcatgccat
     1621 ccgtaagatg cttttctgtg actggtgagt actcaaccaa gtcattctga gaatagtgta
     1681 tgcggcgacc gagttgctct tgcccggcgt caatacggga taataccgcg ccacatagca
     1741 gaactttaaa agtgctcatc attggaaaac gttcttcggg gcgaaaactc tcaaggatct
     1801 taccgctgtt gagatccagt tcgatgtaac ccactcgtgc acccaactga tcttcagcat
     1861 cttttacttt caccagcgtt tctgggtgag caaaaacagg aaggcaaaat gccgcaaaaa
     1921 agggaataag ggcgacacgg aaatgttgaa tactcatact cttccttttt caatattatt
     1981 gaagcattta tcagggttat tgtctcatga gcggatacat atttgaatgt atttagaaaa
     2041 ataaacaaat aggggttccg cgcacatttc cccgaaaagt gccacctaaa ttgtaagcgt
     2101 taatattttg ttaaaattcg cgttaaattt ttgttaaatc agctcatttt ttaaccaata
     2161 ggccgaaatc ggcaaaatcc cttataaatc aaaagaatag accgagatag ggttgagtgg
     2221 aagacaaaag ctcaagcagt agggaacgac gcaacctttg caatgccaca atggccacca
     2281 tcaactccaa catctctagc aattctcata tatccttcct caccccaatc actcccccat
     2341 gaattcttca ctatccaaat gtcttc
//
