# Supplementary material for: Bioengineering secreted proteases converts divergent Rcr3 orthologs and paralogs into extracellular immune co-receptors
Source: bioRxiv preprint, doi:10.1101/2024.02.14.580413, version 2 (2024-05-23)
Supplement: Dataset S2 [file 580413_file07.zip › S2_Dataset/pJK100-008.gb]

LOCUS       pJK100-008              7159 bp    DNA     circular UNA 29-JAN-2024
DEFINITION  pL2M-2x35S::NtPR1a-P0P1P2P3R4R5R6.
ACCESSION   urn.local...2cs3-ecqffxx
VERSION     urn.local...2cs3-ecqffxx
KEYWORDS    .
SOURCE      
  ORGANISM  .
FEATURES             Location/Qualifiers
     misc_feature    1..2785
                     /note="pVS1ori short"
                     /note="Derived using Geneious Prime 2023.1.2 'Annotate
                     from Database' based on nucleotide similarity"
                     /label="pVS1ori short"
     CDS             193..822
                     /note="StaA; similar to IncC2"
                     /codon_start=1
                     /transl_table=11
                     /product="pVS1 partitioning protein"
                     /protein_id="AAD19678.1"
                     /db_xref="GI:4378781"
                     /note="Derived using Geneious Prime 2023.1.2 'Annotate
                     from Database' based on protein similarity"
                     /label="pVS1 partitioning protein CDS"
     CDS             843..1058
                     /note="ORF3; not required for stable maintenance"
                     /codon_start=1
                     /transl_table=11
                     /product="hypothetical protein"
                     /protein_id="AAD19679.1"
                     /db_xref="GI:4378782"
                     /note="Derived using Geneious Prime 2023.1.2 'Annotate
                     from Database' based on protein similarity"
                     /label="hypothetical protein CDS"
     misc_feature    1089..1101
                     /name="KorB box"
                     /note="KorB box"
                     /note="Derived using Geneious Prime 2023.1.2 'Annotate
                     from Database' based on nucleotide similarity"
                     /label="KorB box"
     CDS             1217..2323
                     /note="RepA"
                     /transl_table=11
                     /product="pVS1 replication protein"
                     /protein_id="AAD19680.1"
                     /db_xref="GI:4378783"
                     /note="Derived using Geneious Prime 2023.1.2 'Annotate
                     from Database' based on protein similarity"
                     /label="pVS1 replication protein CDS"
     rep_origin      2389..2583
                     /note="pVS1 origin of replication"
                     /note="Derived using Geneious Prime 2023.1.2 'Annotate
                     from Database' based on nucleotide similarity"
                     /label="pVS1 origin of replication rep origin"
     misc_feature    2389..2396
                     /note="DnaA box"
                     /note="Derived using Geneious Prime 2023.1.2 'Annotate
                     from Database' based on nucleotide similarity"
                     /label="DnaA box"
     repeat_region   2400..2483
                     /note="21 bp repeats"
                     /rpt_type="direct"
                     /note="Derived using Geneious Prime 2023.1.2 'Annotate
                     from Database' based on nucleotide similarity"
                     /label="21 bp repeats repeat region"
     misc_feature    2484..2575
                     /note="AT-rich region"
                     /note="Derived using Geneious Prime 2023.1.2 'Annotate
                     from Database' based on nucleotide similarity"
                     /label="AT-rich region"
     misc_feature    2576..2583
                     /note="DnaA box"
                     /note="Derived using Geneious Prime 2023.1.2 'Annotate
                     from Database' based on nucleotide similarity"
                     /label="DnaA box"
     promoter        2791..2895
                     /gene="bla"
                     /note="AmpR promoter"
                     /note="Derived using Geneious Prime 2023.1.2 'Annotate
                     from Database' based on nucleotide similarity"
                     /label="bla promoter"
     CDS             2896..3690
                     /gene="aphA"
                     /function="kanamycin resistance"
                     /codon_start=1
                     /transl_table=11
                     /product="aminoglycoside 3'-phosphotransferase"
                     /protein_id="ADZ30886.1"
                     /db_xref="GI:325559604"
                     /note="Derived using Geneious Prime 2023.1.2 'Annotate
                     from Database' based on protein similarity"
                     /label="aphA CDS"
     terminator      3691..3838
                     /Note="Beta-lactamase TEM terminator"
                     /note="Derived using Geneious Prime 2023.1.2 'Annotate
                     from Database' based on nucleotide similarity"
                     /label="bla terminator"
     terminator      complement(3840..3878)
                     /name="Tndr"
                     /note="rho independent terminator"
                     /note="Derived using Geneious Prime 2023.1.2 'Annotate
                     from Database' based on nucleotide similarity"
                     /label="Tndr"
     rep_origin      3881..4449
                     /direction="RIGHT"
                     /note="high-copy-number ColE1/pMB1/pBR322/pUC origin of 
                     replication; ori"
                     /note="Derived using Geneious Prime 2023.1.2 'Annotate
                     from Database' based on nucleotide similarity"
                     /label="ori rep origin"
     misc_RNA        3897..4449
                     /name="RNA-II"
                     /note="Derived using Geneious Prime 2023.1.2 'Annotate
                     from Database' based on nucleotide similarity"
                     /label="RNA-II"
     terminator      complement(3898..3931)
                     /name="Tndr"
                     /note="rho independent terminator"
                     /note="Derived using Geneious Prime 2023.1.2 'Annotate
                     from Database' based on nucleotide similarity"
                     /label="Tndr"
     misc_RNA        complement(3900..4007)
                     /name="RNA-I"
                     /note="Derived using Geneious Prime 2023.1.2 'Annotate
                     from Database' based on nucleotide similarity"
                     /label="RNA-I"
     misc_feature    4516..4662
                     /note="LB; left border. Identical to sequence near
                     agrocinopine synthase on Agrobacterium tumefaciens strain
                     1D1460 plasmid pTi1D1460 (CP032929 nucleotides 161,573 -
                     161,719). "
                     /note="Derived using Geneious Prime 2023.1.2 'Annotate
                     from Database' based on nucleotide similarity"
                     /label="LB; left border"
     misc_feature    4585..4609
                     /note="T-DNA left border sequence (Thole et al., (2007)
                     Plant Physiol 145:1211-1219)"
                     /note="Derived using Geneious Prime 2023.1.2 'Annotate
                     from Database' based on nucleotide similarity"
                     /label="misc"
     promoter        4700..5443
                     /note="Double CaMV 35S"
                     /note="Derived using Geneious Prime 2023.1.2 'Annotate
                     from Database' based on nucleotide similarity"
                     /label="2x35S pro (Plant Parts Kit)"
     misc_feature    5476..5530
                     /note="TMV Omega; translational enhancer from the tobacco
                     mosaic virus 5'-leader sequence (Gallie et al., 1988)"
                     /note="Derived using Geneious Prime 2023.1.2 'Annotate
                     from Database' based on nucleotide similarity"
                     /label="TMV Omega (Plant parts kit)"
     sig_peptide     5538..5627
                     /peptide="MGFVLFSQLPSFLLVSTLLLFLVISHSCRA"
                     /note="Derived using Geneious Prime 2023.1.2 'Annotate
                     from Database' based on protein similarity"
                     /label="signal peptide"
     CDS             5538..5627
                     /codon_start=1
                     /transl_table=1
                     /note="Nicotiana tabacum PR1a signal peptide (AA 1 to 30)"
                     /note="Derived using Geneious Prime 2023.1.2 'Annotate
                     from Database' based on protein similarity"
                     /label="NtPR1a SP CDS"
     CDS             join(5628,5818..5822)
                     /label="linker CDS"
     intron          5629..5817
                     /Note="Portable intron (PIV2 aka IV2)"
                     /note="Derived using Geneious Prime 2023.1.2 'Annotate
                     from Database' based on nucleotide similarity"
                     /label="PIV2"
     CDS             <5823..>6125
                     /gene="pip1"
                     /product="phytophthora-inhibited protease 1"
                     /protein_id="ABG23376.1"
                     /db_xref="GI:108937128"
                     /note="Derived using Geneious Prime 2020.1.1 'Annotate
                     from Database' based on nucleotide similarity"
                     /label="Pip1 pro-domain fragment CDS"
     CDS             <6126..>6206
                     /gene="pip1"
                     /product="phytophthora-inhibited protease 1"
                     /protein_id="ABG23376.1"
                     /db_xref="GI:108937128"
                     /note="Derived using Geneious Prime 2020.1.1 'Annotate
                     from Database' based on nucleotide similarity"
                     /label="Pip1 fragment 1 CDS"
     CDS             <6207..>6311
                     /gene="pip1"
                     /product="phytophthora-inhibited protease 1"
                     /protein_id="ABG23376.1"
                     /db_xref="GI:108937128"
                     /note="Derived using Geneious Prime 2020.1.1 'Annotate
                     from Database' based on nucleotide similarity"
                     /label="Pip1 fragment 2 CDS"
     CDS             <6312..>6386
                     /gene="pip1"
                     /product="phytophthora-inhibited protease 1"
                     /protein_id="ABG23376.1"
                     /db_xref="GI:108937128"
                     /note="Derived using Geneious Prime 2020.1.1 'Annotate
                     from Database' based on nucleotide similarity"
                     /label="Pip1 fragment 3 CDS"
     CDS             <6387..>6509
                     /gene="Rcr3"
                     /note="required for Cf-2-dependent disease resistance"
                     /product="cysteine protease"
                     /protein_id="AAM19207.1"
                     /db_xref="GI:20334373"
                     /note="Derived using Geneious Prime 2020.1.1 'Annotate
                     from Database' based on nucleotide similarity"
                     /label="Rcr3pim fragment 4 CDS"
     CDS             <6510..>6647
                     /gene="Rcr3"
                     /note="required for Cf-2-dependent disease resistance"
                     /product="cysteine protease"
                     /protein_id="AAM19207.1"
                     /db_xref="GI:20334373"
                     /note="Derived using Geneious Prime 2020.1.1 'Annotate
                     from Database' based on nucleotide similarity"
                     /label="Rcr3pim fragment 5 CDS"
     CDS             <6648..6776
                     /gene="Rcr3"
                     /note="required for Cf-2-dependent disease resistance"
                     /product="cysteine protease"
                     /protein_id="AAM19207.1"
                     /db_xref="GI:20334373"
                     /note="Derived using Geneious Prime 2020.1.1 'Annotate
                     from Database' based on nucleotide similarity"
                     /label="Rcr3pim fragment 6 CDS"
     terminator      6781..6984
                     /note="CaMV poly(A) signal; cauliflower mosaic virus
                     polyadenylation signal"
                     /note="Plant parts kit"
                     /note="Derived using Geneious Prime 2023.1.2 'Annotate
                     from Database' based on nucleotide similarity"
                     /label="35S terminator"
     misc_feature    complement(7030..7155)
                     /note="RB; Right border. Identical to sequence near
                     D-nopaline dehydrogenase on Agrobacterium tumefaciens
                     strain 1D1460 plasmid pTi1D1460. Partial RB overdrive
                     sequence (CP032929 nucleotides 186,435 - 186,560)."
                     /label="RB partial overdrive sequence"
     misc_feature    7048..7072
                     /note="T-DNA right border sequence (Thole et al., (2007)
                     Plant Physiol 145:1211-1219)"
                     /note="Derived using Geneious Prime 2023.1.2 'Annotate
                     from Database' based on nucleotide similarity"
                     /label="misc"
ORIGIN      
        1 cgtgcggctg catgaaatcc tggccggttt gtctgatgcc aagctggcgg cctggccggc
       61 cagcttggcc gctgaagaaa ccgagcgccg ccgtctaaaa aggtgatgtg tatttgagta
      121 aaacagcttg cgtcatgcgg tcgctgcgta tatgatgcga tgagtaaata aacaaatacg
      181 caaggggaac gcatgaaggt tatcgctgta cttaaccaga aaggcgggtc aggcaagacg
      241 accatcgcaa cccatctagc ccgcgccctg caactcgccg gggccgatgt tctgttagtc
      301 gattccgatc cccagggcag tgcccgcgat tgggcggccg tgcgggaaga tcaaccgcta
      361 accgttgtcg gcatcgaccg cccgacgatt gaccgcgacg tgaaggccat cggccggcgc
      421 gacttcgtag tgatcgacgg agcgccccag gcggcggact tggctgtgtc cgcgatcaag
      481 gcagccgact tcgtgctgat tccggtgcag ccaagccctt acgacatatg ggccaccgcc
      541 gacctggtgg agctggttaa gcagcgcatt gaggtcacgg atggaaggct acaagcggcc
      601 tttgtcgtgt cgcgggcgat caaaggcacg cgcatcggcg gtgaggttgc cgaggcgctg
      661 gccgggtacg agctgcccat tcttgagtcc cgtatcacgc agcgcgtgag ctacccaggc
      721 actgccgccg ccggcacaac cgttcttgaa tcagaacccg agggcgacgc tgcccgcgag
      781 gtccaggcgc tggccgctga aattaaatca aaactcattt gagttaatga ggtaaagaga
      841 aaatgagcaa aagcacaaac acgctaagtg ccggccgtcc gagcgcacgc agcagcaagg
      901 ctgcaacgtt ggccagcctg gcagacacgc cagccatgaa gcgggtcaac tttcagttgc
      961 cggcggagga tcacaccaag ctgaagatgt acgcggtacg ccaaggcaag accattaccg
     1021 agctgctatc tgaatacatc gcgcagctac cagagtaaat gagcaaatga ataaatgagt
     1081 agatgaattt tagcggctaa aggaggcggc atggaaaatc aagaacaacc aggcaccgac
     1141 gccgtggaat gccccatgtg tggaggaacg ggcggttggc caggcgtaag cggctgggtt
     1201 gtctgccggc cctgcaatgg cactggaacc cccaagcccg aggaatcggc gtgacggtcg
     1261 caaaccatcc ggcccggtac aaatcggcgc ggcgctgggt gatgacctgg tggagaagtt
     1321 gaaggccgcg caggccgccc agcggcaacg catcgaggca gaagcacgcc ccggtgaatc
     1381 gtggcaagcg gccgctgatc gaatccgcaa agaatcccgg caaccgccgg cagccggtgc
     1441 gccgtcgatt aggaagccgc ccaagggcga cgagcaacca gattttttcg ttccgatgct
     1501 ctatgacgtg ggcacccgcg atagtcgcag catcatggac gtggccgttt tccgtctgtc
     1561 gaagcgtgac cgacgagctg gcgaggtgat ccgctacgag cttccagacg ggcacgtaga
     1621 ggtttccgca gggccggccg gcatggccag tgtgtgggat tacgacctgg tactgatggc
     1681 ggtttcccat ctaaccgaat ccatgaaccg ataccgggaa gggaagggag acaagcccgg
     1741 ccgcgtgttc cgtccacacg ttgcggacgt actcaagttc tgccggcgag ccgatggcgg
     1801 aaagcagaaa gacgacctgg tagaaacctg cattcggtta aacaccacgc acgttgccat
     1861 gcagcgtacg aagaaggcca agaacggccg cctggtgacg gtatccgagg gtgaagcctt
     1921 gattagccgc tacaagatcg taaagagcga aaccgggcgg ccggagtaca tcgagatcga
     1981 gctagctgat tggatgtacc gcgagatcac agaaggcaag aacccggacg tgctgacggt
     2041 tcaccccgat tactttttga tcgatcccgg catcggccgt tttctctacc gcctggcacg
     2101 ccgcgccgca ggcaaggcag aagccagatg gttgttcaag acgatctacg aacgcagtgg
     2161 cagcgccgga gagttcaaga agttctgttt caccgtgcgc aagctgatcg ggtcaaatga
     2221 cctgccggag tacgatttga aggaggaggc ggggcaggct ggcccgatcc tagtcatgcg
     2281 ctaccgcaac ctgatcgagg gcgaagcatc cgccggttcc taatgtacgg agcagatgct
     2341 agggcaaatt gccctagcag gggaaaaagg tcgaaaaagc ttctttcctg tggatagcac
     2401 gtacattggg aacccaaagc cgtacattgg gaaccggaac ccgtacattg ggaacccaaa
     2461 gccgtacatt gggaaccggt cacacatgta agtgactgat ataaaagaga aaaaaggcga
     2521 tttttccgcc taaaactctt taaaacttat taaaactctt aaaacccgcc tggcctgtgc
     2581 ataactgtct ggccagcgca cagccgaaca gctgcaaaaa gcgcctaccc ttcggtcgct
     2641 gcgctcccta cgccccgccg cttcgcgtcg gcctatcgcg gccgctggcc gctcaaaaat
     2701 ggctggccta cggccaggca atctaccagg gcgcggacaa gccgcgccgt cgccactcga
     2761 ccgccggcgc ccacatcaag gctccgagtg cgcggaaccc ctatttgttt atttttctaa
     2821 atacattcaa atatgtatcc gctcatgaga caataaccct gataaatgct tcaataatat
     2881 tgaaaaagga agagtatggc taaaatgaga atatcaccgg aattgaaaaa actgatcgaa
     2941 aaataccgct gcgtaaaaga tacggaagga atgtctcctg ctaaggtata taagctggtg
     3001 ggagaaaatg aaaacctata tttaaaaatg acggacagcc ggtataaagg gaccacctat
     3061 gatgtggaac gggaaaagga catgatgcta tggctggaag gaaagctgcc tgttccaaag
     3121 gtcctgcact ttgaacggca tgatggctgg agcaatctgc tcatgagtga ggccgatggc
     3181 gtcctttgct cggaagagta tgaagatgaa caaagccctg aaaagattat cgagctgtat
     3241 gcggagtgca tcaggctctt tcactccatc gacatatcgg attgtcccta tacgaatagc
     3301 ttagacagcc gcttagccga attggattac ttactgaata acgatctggc cgatgtggat
     3361 tgcgaaaact gggaagagga cactccattt aaagatccgc gcgagctgta tgatttttta
     3421 aagacggaaa agcccgaaga ggaacttgtc ttttcccacg gcgacctggg agacagcaac
     3481 atctttgtga aagatggcaa agtaagtggc tttattgatc ttgggagaag cggcagggcg
     3541 gacaagtggt atgacattgc cttctgcgtc cggtcgctca gggaggatat cggggaagaa
     3601 cagtatgtcg agctattttt tgacttactg gggatcaagc ctgattggga gaaaataaaa
     3661 tattatattt tactggatga attgttttag ctgtcagacc aagtttactc atatatactt
     3721 tagattgatt taaaacttca tttttaattt aaaaggatct aggtgaagat cctttttgat
     3781 aatctcatga ccaaaatccc ttaacgtgag ttttcgttcc actgagcgtc agaccccgta
     3841 gaaaagatca aaggatcttc ttgagatcct ttttttctgc gcgtaatctg ctgcttgcaa
     3901 acaaaaaaac caccgctacc agcggtggtt tgtttgccgg atcaagagct accaactctt
     3961 tttccgaagg taactggctt cagcagagcg cagataccaa atactgttct tctagtgtag
     4021 ccgtagttag gccaccactt caagaactct gtagcaccgc ctacatacct cgctctgcta
     4081 atcctgttac cagtggctgc tgccagtggc gataagtcgt gtcttaccgg gttggactca
     4141 agacgatagt taccggataa ggcgcagcgg tcgggctgaa cggggggttc gtgcacacag
     4201 cccagcttgg agcgaacgac ctacaccgaa ctgagatacc tacagcgtga gctatgagaa
     4261 agcgccacgc ttcccgaagg gagaaaggcg gacaggtatc cggtaagcgg cagggtcgga
     4321 acaggagagc gcacgaggga gcttccaggg ggaaacgcct ggtatcttta tagtcctgtc
     4381 gggtttcgcc acctctgact tgagcgtcga tttttgtgat gctcgtcagg ggggcggagc
     4441 ctatggaaaa acgccagcaa cgcggccttt ttacggttcc tgctcggatc tgttggaccg
     4501 gacagtagtc atggttgatg ggctgcctgt atcgagtggt gattttgtgc cgagctgccg
     4561 gtcggggagc tgttggctgg ctggtggcag gatatattgt ggtgtaaaca aattgacgct
     4621 tagacaactt aataacacat tgcggacgtt tttaatgtac tggggttgaa cactctgtgc
     4681 cgaattcgga tccggaggtc aacatggtgg agcacgacac tctggtctac tccaaaaatg
     4741 tcaaagatac agtctcagaa gatcaaaggg ctattgagac ttttcaacaa aggataattt
     4801 cgggaaacct cctcggattc cattgcccag ctatctgtca cttcatcgaa aggacagtag
     4861 aaaaggaagg tggctcctac aaatgccatc attgcgataa aggaaaggct atcattcaag
     4921 atctctctgc cgacagtggt cccaaagatg gacccccacc cacgaggagc atcgtggaaa
     4981 aagaagaggt tccaaccacg tctacaaagc aagtggattg atgtgataac atggtggagc
     5041 acgacactct ggtctactcc aaaaatgtca aagatacagt ctcagaagat caaagggcta
     5101 ttgagacttt tcaacaaagg ataatttcgg gaaacctcct cggattccat tgcccagcta
     5161 tctgtcactt catcgaaagg acagtagaaa aggaaggtgg ctcctacaaa tgccatcatt
     5221 gcgataaagg aaaggctatc attcaagatc tctctgccga cagtggtccc aaagatggac
     5281 ccccacccac gaggagcatc gtggaaaaag aagaggttcc aaccacgtct acaaagcaag
     5341 tggattgatg tgacatctcc actgacgtaa gggatgacgc acaatcccac tatccttcgc
     5401 aagacccttc ctctatataa ggaagttcat ttcatttgga gaggacacgc tcgagtataa
     5461 gagctcattt ttacaacaat taccaacaac aacaaacaac aaacaacatt acaattacat
     5521 ttacaattat cgatacaatg ggatttgttc tcttttcaca attgccttca tttcttcttg
     5581 tctctacact tctcttattc ctagtaatat cccactcttg ccgtgcaggt aagtttctgc
     5641 ttctaccttt gatatatata taataattat cattaattag tagtaatata atatttcaaa
     5701 tatttttttc aaaataaaag aatgtagtat atagcaattg cttttctgta gtttataagt
     5761 gtgtatattt taatttataa cttttctaat atatgaccaa aatttgttga tgtgcaggag
     5821 gtcgcaactt aaaagaatta tccatgcttg aaaggcatga aaattggatg gttcatcatg
     5881 gacgtgtata caaagatgat atagaaaaag aacaccgctt caagacattc aaggaaaacg
     5941 ttgagttcat cgaatctttc aacaagaacg gaactcaacg ttataagcta gccgtcaata
     6001 aatatgctga tctgaccact gaggaattca caacatcatt tatggggctc gacacttcat
     6061 tactatccca gcaagaatca acagctacaa caacgtcctt taaatatgat agtgtgactg
     6121 aagtgccgaa tagcatggac tggagaaaga gagggagtgt cacaggagtc aaggatcaag
     6181 gtgtatgtgg atgttgttgg gcattttctg cggccgcggc tatagaagga gcatatcaaa
     6241 ttgcaaacaa cgaactaatc tctctttcag agcaacaact attggattgc tctacgcaga
     6301 acaaaggctg cgagggcgga ctaatgactg tcgcttacga cttcttactt cagaacaatg
     6361 gcgggggcat taccacagag actaactatg aatacctagg tgaacagtac acatgcagaa
     6421 gccgagagaa aacagcagca gtgcaaataa gtagttataa agtcgtgcct gaaggtgaaa
     6481 catcactatt acaagccgta actaaacagc cagtgtccat tggaatagct gctagccaag
     6541 atttacagtt ttacgcggga ggaacttatg acggaaactg tgccgatcaa attaaccatg
     6601 ctgtaacagc gataggatat ggaactgatg aggaaggtca gaaatattgg ttgttgaaga
     6661 attcatgggg aacaagttgg ggcgagaatg ggtttatgaa aattataaga gattctgggg
     6721 atccttcagg tctttgtgat atcgcaaaga tgtcatctta tccaaacata gcatgagctt
     6781 ctctagctag agtcgatcga caagctcgag tttctccata ataatgtgtg agtagttccc
     6841 agataaggga attagggttc ctatagggtt tcgctcatgt gttgagcata taagaaaccc
     6901 ttagtatgta tttgtatttg taaaatactt ctatcaataa aatttctaat tcctaaaacc
     6961 aaaatccagt actaaaatcc agatcgctgc aagaggatgc acatgtgacc gagggacacg
     7021 aagtgatccg tttaaactat cagtgtttga caggatatat tggcgggtaa acctaagaga
     7081 aaagagcgtt tattagaata atcggatatt taaaagggcg tgaaaaggtt tatccgttcg
     7141 tccatttgta tgtgccagc
//
