# Supplementary material for: Bioengineering secreted proteases converts divergent Rcr3 orthologs and paralogs into extracellular immune co-receptors
Source: bioRxiv preprint, doi:10.1101/2024.02.14.580413, version 2 (2024-05-23)
Supplement: Dataset S2 [file 580413_file07.zip › S2_Dataset/pJK100-059.gb]

LOCUS       pJK100-059              7147 bp    DNA     circular UNA 29-JAN-2024
DEFINITION  pL2M-2x35S::NtPR1a-P0R1R2R3P4R5P6.
ACCESSION   urn.local...2cro-ecqffxv
VERSION     urn.local...2cro-ecqffxv
KEYWORDS    .
SOURCE      
  ORGANISM  .
FEATURES             Location/Qualifiers
     misc_feature    1..2785
                     /note="pVS1ori short"
                     /note="Derived using Geneious Prime 2023.1.2 'Annotate
                     from Database' based on nucleotide similarity"
                     /label="pVS1ori short"
     CDS             193..822
                     /note="StaA; similar to IncC2"
                     /codon_start=1
                     /transl_table=11
                     /product="pVS1 partitioning protein"
                     /protein_id="AAD19678.1"
                     /db_xref="GI:4378781"
                     /note="Derived using Geneious Prime 2023.1.2 'Annotate
                     from Database' based on protein similarity"
                     /label="pVS1 partitioning protein CDS"
     CDS             843..1058
                     /note="ORF3; not required for stable maintenance"
                     /codon_start=1
                     /transl_table=11
                     /product="hypothetical protein"
                     /protein_id="AAD19679.1"
                     /db_xref="GI:4378782"
                     /note="Derived using Geneious Prime 2023.1.2 'Annotate
                     from Database' based on protein similarity"
                     /label="hypothetical protein CDS"
     misc_feature    1089..1101
                     /name="KorB box"
                     /note="KorB box"
                     /note="Derived using Geneious Prime 2023.1.2 'Annotate
                     from Database' based on nucleotide similarity"
                     /label="KorB box"
     CDS             1217..2323
                     /note="RepA"
                     /transl_table=11
                     /product="pVS1 replication protein"
                     /protein_id="AAD19680.1"
                     /db_xref="GI:4378783"
                     /note="Derived using Geneious Prime 2023.1.2 'Annotate
                     from Database' based on protein similarity"
                     /label="pVS1 replication protein CDS"
     rep_origin      2389..2583
                     /note="pVS1 origin of replication"
                     /note="Derived using Geneious Prime 2023.1.2 'Annotate
                     from Database' based on nucleotide similarity"
                     /label="pVS1 origin of replication rep origin"
     misc_feature    2389..2396
                     /note="DnaA box"
                     /note="Derived using Geneious Prime 2023.1.2 'Annotate
                     from Database' based on nucleotide similarity"
                     /label="DnaA box"
     repeat_region   2400..2483
                     /note="21 bp repeats"
                     /rpt_type="direct"
                     /note="Derived using Geneious Prime 2023.1.2 'Annotate
                     from Database' based on nucleotide similarity"
                     /label="21 bp repeats repeat region"
     misc_feature    2484..2575
                     /note="AT-rich region"
                     /note="Derived using Geneious Prime 2023.1.2 'Annotate
                     from Database' based on nucleotide similarity"
                     /label="AT-rich region"
     misc_feature    2576..2583
                     /note="DnaA box"
                     /note="Derived using Geneious Prime 2023.1.2 'Annotate
                     from Database' based on nucleotide similarity"
                     /label="DnaA box"
     promoter        2791..2895
                     /gene="bla"
                     /note="AmpR promoter"
                     /note="Derived using Geneious Prime 2023.1.2 'Annotate
                     from Database' based on nucleotide similarity"
                     /label="bla promoter"
     CDS             2896..3690
                     /gene="aphA"
                     /function="kanamycin resistance"
                     /codon_start=1
                     /transl_table=11
                     /product="aminoglycoside 3'-phosphotransferase"
                     /protein_id="ADZ30886.1"
                     /db_xref="GI:325559604"
                     /note="Derived using Geneious Prime 2023.1.2 'Annotate
                     from Database' based on protein similarity"
                     /label="aphA CDS"
     terminator      3691..3838
                     /Note="Beta-lactamase TEM terminator"
                     /note="Derived using Geneious Prime 2023.1.2 'Annotate
                     from Database' based on nucleotide similarity"
                     /label="bla terminator"
     terminator      complement(3840..3878)
                     /name="Tndr"
                     /note="rho independent terminator"
                     /note="Derived using Geneious Prime 2023.1.2 'Annotate
                     from Database' based on nucleotide similarity"
                     /label="Tndr"
     rep_origin      3881..4449
                     /direction="RIGHT"
                     /note="high-copy-number ColE1/pMB1/pBR322/pUC origin of 
                     replication; ori"
                     /note="Derived using Geneious Prime 2023.1.2 'Annotate
                     from Database' based on nucleotide similarity"
                     /label="ori rep origin"
     misc_RNA        3897..4449
                     /name="RNA-II"
                     /note="Derived using Geneious Prime 2023.1.2 'Annotate
                     from Database' based on nucleotide similarity"
                     /label="RNA-II"
     terminator      complement(3898..3931)
                     /name="Tndr"
                     /note="rho independent terminator"
                     /note="Derived using Geneious Prime 2023.1.2 'Annotate
                     from Database' based on nucleotide similarity"
                     /label="Tndr"
     misc_RNA        complement(3900..4007)
                     /name="RNA-I"
                     /note="Derived using Geneious Prime 2023.1.2 'Annotate
                     from Database' based on nucleotide similarity"
                     /label="RNA-I"
     misc_feature    4516..4662
                     /note="LB; left border. Identical to sequence near
                     agrocinopine synthase on Agrobacterium tumefaciens strain
                     1D1460 plasmid pTi1D1460 (CP032929 nucleotides 161,573 -
                     161,719). "
                     /note="Derived using Geneious Prime 2023.1.2 'Annotate
                     from Database' based on nucleotide similarity"
                     /label="LB; left border"
     misc_feature    4585..4609
                     /note="T-DNA left border sequence (Thole et al., (2007)
                     Plant Physiol 145:1211-1219)"
                     /note="Derived using Geneious Prime 2023.1.2 'Annotate
                     from Database' based on nucleotide similarity"
                     /label="misc"
     promoter        4700..5443
                     /note="Double CaMV 35S"
                     /note="Derived using Geneious Prime 2023.1.2 'Annotate
                     from Database' based on nucleotide similarity"
                     /label="2x35S pro (Plant Parts Kit)"
     misc_feature    5476..5530
                     /note="TMV Omega; translational enhancer from the tobacco
                     mosaic virus 5'-leader sequence (Gallie et al., 1988)"
                     /note="Derived using Geneious Prime 2023.1.2 'Annotate
                     from Database' based on nucleotide similarity"
                     /label="TMV Omega (Plant parts kit)"
     sig_peptide     5538..5627
                     /peptide="MGFVLFSQLPSFLLVSTLLLFLVISHSCRA"
                     /note="Derived using Geneious Prime 2023.1.2 'Annotate
                     from Database' based on protein similarity"
                     /label="signal peptide"
     CDS             5538..5627
                     /codon_start=1
                     /transl_table=1
                     /note="Nicotiana tabacum PR1a signal peptide (AA 1 to 30)"
                     /note="Derived using Geneious Prime 2023.1.2 'Annotate
                     from Database' based on protein similarity"
                     /label="NtPR1a SP CDS"
     CDS             join(5628,5818..5822)
                     /label="linker CDS"
     intron          5629..5817
                     /Note="Portable intron (PIV2 aka IV2)"
                     /note="Derived using Geneious Prime 2023.1.2 'Annotate
                     from Database' based on nucleotide similarity"
                     /label="PIV2"
     CDS             <5823..>6125
                     /gene="pip1"
                     /product="phytophthora-inhibited protease 1"
                     /protein_id="ABG23376.1"
                     /db_xref="GI:108937128"
                     /note="Derived using Geneious Prime 2020.1.1 'Annotate
                     from Database' based on nucleotide similarity"
                     /label="Pip1 pro-domain fragment CDS"
     CDS             <6126..>6206
                     /gene="Rcr3"
                     /note="required for Cf-2-dependent disease resistance"
                     /product="cysteine protease"
                     /protein_id="AAM19207.1"
                     /db_xref="GI:20334373"
                     /note="Derived using Geneious Prime 2020.1.1 'Annotate
                     from Database' based on nucleotide similarity"
                     /label="Rcr3pim fragment 1 CDS"
     CDS             <6207..>6311
                     /gene="Rcr3"
                     /note="required for Cf-2-dependent disease resistance"
                     /product="cysteine protease"
                     /protein_id="AAM19207.1"
                     /db_xref="GI:20334373"
                     /note="Derived using Geneious Prime 2020.1.1 'Annotate
                     from Database' based on nucleotide similarity"
                     /label="Rcr3pim fragment 2 CDS"
     CDS             <6312..>6380
                     /gene="Rcr3"
                     /note="required for Cf-2-dependent disease resistance"
                     /product="cysteine protease"
                     /protein_id="AAM19207.1"
                     /db_xref="GI:20334373"
                     /note="Derived using Geneious Prime 2020.1.1 'Annotate
                     from Database' based on nucleotide similarity"
                     /label="Rcr3pim fragment 3 CDS"
     CDS             <6381..>6500
                     /gene="pip1"
                     /product="phytophthora-inhibited protease 1"
                     /protein_id="ABG23376.1"
                     /db_xref="GI:108937128"
                     /note="Derived using Geneious Prime 2020.1.1 'Annotate
                     from Database' based on nucleotide similarity"
                     /label="Pip1 fragment 4 CDS"
     CDS             <6501..>6638
                     /gene="Rcr3"
                     /note="required for Cf-2-dependent disease resistance"
                     /product="cysteine protease"
                     /protein_id="AAM19207.1"
                     /db_xref="GI:20334373"
                     /note="Derived using Geneious Prime 2020.1.1 'Annotate
                     from Database' based on nucleotide similarity"
                     /label="Rcr3pim fragment 5 CDS"
     CDS             <6639..6764
                     /gene="pip1"
                     /product="phytophthora-inhibited protease 1"
                     /protein_id="ABG23376.1"
                     /db_xref="GI:108937128"
                     /note="Derived using Geneious Prime 2020.1.1 'Annotate
                     from Database' based on nucleotide similarity"
                     /label="Pip1 fragment 6 CDS"
     terminator      6769..6972
                     /note="CaMV poly(A) signal; cauliflower mosaic virus
                     polyadenylation signal"
                     /note="Plant parts kit"
                     /note="Derived using Geneious Prime 2023.1.2 'Annotate
                     from Database' based on nucleotide similarity"
                     /label="35S terminator"
     misc_feature    complement(7018..7143)
                     /note="RB; Right border. Identical to sequence near
                     D-nopaline dehydrogenase on Agrobacterium tumefaciens
                     strain 1D1460 plasmid pTi1D1460. Partial RB overdrive
                     sequence (CP032929 nucleotides 186,435 - 186,560)."
                     /label="RB partial overdrive sequence"
     misc_feature    7036..7060
                     /note="T-DNA right border sequence (Thole et al., (2007)
                     Plant Physiol 145:1211-1219)"
                     /note="Derived using Geneious Prime 2023.1.2 'Annotate
                     from Database' based on nucleotide similarity"
                     /label="misc"
ORIGIN      
        1 cgtgcggctg catgaaatcc tggccggttt gtctgatgcc aagctggcgg cctggccggc
       61 cagcttggcc gctgaagaaa ccgagcgccg ccgtctaaaa aggtgatgtg tatttgagta
      121 aaacagcttg cgtcatgcgg tcgctgcgta tatgatgcga tgagtaaata aacaaatacg
      181 caaggggaac gcatgaaggt tatcgctgta cttaaccaga aaggcgggtc aggcaagacg
      241 accatcgcaa cccatctagc ccgcgccctg caactcgccg gggccgatgt tctgttagtc
      301 gattccgatc cccagggcag tgcccgcgat tgggcggccg tgcgggaaga tcaaccgcta
      361 accgttgtcg gcatcgaccg cccgacgatt gaccgcgacg tgaaggccat cggccggcgc
      421 gacttcgtag tgatcgacgg agcgccccag gcggcggact tggctgtgtc cgcgatcaag
      481 gcagccgact tcgtgctgat tccggtgcag ccaagccctt acgacatatg ggccaccgcc
      541 gacctggtgg agctggttaa gcagcgcatt gaggtcacgg atggaaggct acaagcggcc
      601 tttgtcgtgt cgcgggcgat caaaggcacg cgcatcggcg gtgaggttgc cgaggcgctg
      661 gccgggtacg agctgcccat tcttgagtcc cgtatcacgc agcgcgtgag ctacccaggc
      721 actgccgccg ccggcacaac cgttcttgaa tcagaacccg agggcgacgc tgcccgcgag
      781 gtccaggcgc tggccgctga aattaaatca aaactcattt gagttaatga ggtaaagaga
      841 aaatgagcaa aagcacaaac acgctaagtg ccggccgtcc gagcgcacgc agcagcaagg
      901 ctgcaacgtt ggccagcctg gcagacacgc cagccatgaa gcgggtcaac tttcagttgc
      961 cggcggagga tcacaccaag ctgaagatgt acgcggtacg ccaaggcaag accattaccg
     1021 agctgctatc tgaatacatc gcgcagctac cagagtaaat gagcaaatga ataaatgagt
     1081 agatgaattt tagcggctaa aggaggcggc atggaaaatc aagaacaacc aggcaccgac
     1141 gccgtggaat gccccatgtg tggaggaacg ggcggttggc caggcgtaag cggctgggtt
     1201 gtctgccggc cctgcaatgg cactggaacc cccaagcccg aggaatcggc gtgacggtcg
     1261 caaaccatcc ggcccggtac aaatcggcgc ggcgctgggt gatgacctgg tggagaagtt
     1321 gaaggccgcg caggccgccc agcggcaacg catcgaggca gaagcacgcc ccggtgaatc
     1381 gtggcaagcg gccgctgatc gaatccgcaa agaatcccgg caaccgccgg cagccggtgc
     1441 gccgtcgatt aggaagccgc ccaagggcga cgagcaacca gattttttcg ttccgatgct
     1501 ctatgacgtg ggcacccgcg atagtcgcag catcatggac gtggccgttt tccgtctgtc
     1561 gaagcgtgac cgacgagctg gcgaggtgat ccgctacgag cttccagacg ggcacgtaga
     1621 ggtttccgca gggccggccg gcatggccag tgtgtgggat tacgacctgg tactgatggc
     1681 ggtttcccat ctaaccgaat ccatgaaccg ataccgggaa gggaagggag acaagcccgg
     1741 ccgcgtgttc cgtccacacg ttgcggacgt actcaagttc tgccggcgag ccgatggcgg
     1801 aaagcagaaa gacgacctgg tagaaacctg cattcggtta aacaccacgc acgttgccat
     1861 gcagcgtacg aagaaggcca agaacggccg cctggtgacg gtatccgagg gtgaagcctt
     1921 gattagccgc tacaagatcg taaagagcga aaccgggcgg ccggagtaca tcgagatcga
     1981 gctagctgat tggatgtacc gcgagatcac agaaggcaag aacccggacg tgctgacggt
     2041 tcaccccgat tactttttga tcgatcccgg catcggccgt tttctctacc gcctggcacg
     2101 ccgcgccgca ggcaaggcag aagccagatg gttgttcaag acgatctacg aacgcagtgg
     2161 cagcgccgga gagttcaaga agttctgttt caccgtgcgc aagctgatcg ggtcaaatga
     2221 cctgccggag tacgatttga aggaggaggc ggggcaggct ggcccgatcc tagtcatgcg
     2281 ctaccgcaac ctgatcgagg gcgaagcatc cgccggttcc taatgtacgg agcagatgct
     2341 agggcaaatt gccctagcag gggaaaaagg tcgaaaaagc ttctttcctg tggatagcac
     2401 gtacattggg aacccaaagc cgtacattgg gaaccggaac ccgtacattg ggaacccaaa
     2461 gccgtacatt gggaaccggt cacacatgta agtgactgat ataaaagaga aaaaaggcga
     2521 tttttccgcc taaaactctt taaaacttat taaaactctt aaaacccgcc tggcctgtgc
     2581 ataactgtct ggccagcgca cagccgaaca gctgcaaaaa gcgcctaccc ttcggtcgct
     2641 gcgctcccta cgccccgccg cttcgcgtcg gcctatcgcg gccgctggcc gctcaaaaat
     2701 ggctggccta cggccaggca atctaccagg gcgcggacaa gccgcgccgt cgccactcga
     2761 ccgccggcgc ccacatcaag gctccgagtg cgcggaaccc ctatttgttt atttttctaa
     2821 atacattcaa atatgtatcc gctcatgaga caataaccct gataaatgct tcaataatat
     2881 tgaaaaagga agagtatggc taaaatgaga atatcaccgg aattgaaaaa actgatcgaa
     2941 aaataccgct gcgtaaaaga tacggaagga atgtctcctg ctaaggtata taagctggtg
     3001 ggagaaaatg aaaacctata tttaaaaatg acggacagcc ggtataaagg gaccacctat
     3061 gatgtggaac gggaaaagga catgatgcta tggctggaag gaaagctgcc tgttccaaag
     3121 gtcctgcact ttgaacggca tgatggctgg agcaatctgc tcatgagtga ggccgatggc
     3181 gtcctttgct cggaagagta tgaagatgaa caaagccctg aaaagattat cgagctgtat
     3241 gcggagtgca tcaggctctt tcactccatc gacatatcgg attgtcccta tacgaatagc
     3301 ttagacagcc gcttagccga attggattac ttactgaata acgatctggc cgatgtggat
     3361 tgcgaaaact gggaagagga cactccattt aaagatccgc gcgagctgta tgatttttta
     3421 aagacggaaa agcccgaaga ggaacttgtc ttttcccacg gcgacctggg agacagcaac
     3481 atctttgtga aagatggcaa agtaagtggc tttattgatc ttgggagaag cggcagggcg
     3541 gacaagtggt atgacattgc cttctgcgtc cggtcgctca gggaggatat cggggaagaa
     3601 cagtatgtcg agctattttt tgacttactg gggatcaagc ctgattggga gaaaataaaa
     3661 tattatattt tactggatga attgttttag ctgtcagacc aagtttactc atatatactt
     3721 tagattgatt taaaacttca tttttaattt aaaaggatct aggtgaagat cctttttgat
     3781 aatctcatga ccaaaatccc ttaacgtgag ttttcgttcc actgagcgtc agaccccgta
     3841 gaaaagatca aaggatcttc ttgagatcct ttttttctgc gcgtaatctg ctgcttgcaa
     3901 acaaaaaaac caccgctacc agcggtggtt tgtttgccgg atcaagagct accaactctt
     3961 tttccgaagg taactggctt cagcagagcg cagataccaa atactgttct tctagtgtag
     4021 ccgtagttag gccaccactt caagaactct gtagcaccgc ctacatacct cgctctgcta
     4081 atcctgttac cagtggctgc tgccagtggc gataagtcgt gtcttaccgg gttggactca
     4141 agacgatagt taccggataa ggcgcagcgg tcgggctgaa cggggggttc gtgcacacag
     4201 cccagcttgg agcgaacgac ctacaccgaa ctgagatacc tacagcgtga gctatgagaa
     4261 agcgccacgc ttcccgaagg gagaaaggcg gacaggtatc cggtaagcgg cagggtcgga
     4321 acaggagagc gcacgaggga gcttccaggg ggaaacgcct ggtatcttta tagtcctgtc
     4381 gggtttcgcc acctctgact tgagcgtcga tttttgtgat gctcgtcagg ggggcggagc
     4441 ctatggaaaa acgccagcaa cgcggccttt ttacggttcc tgctcggatc tgttggaccg
     4501 gacagtagtc atggttgatg ggctgcctgt atcgagtggt gattttgtgc cgagctgccg
     4561 gtcggggagc tgttggctgg ctggtggcag gatatattgt ggtgtaaaca aattgacgct
     4621 tagacaactt aataacacat tgcggacgtt tttaatgtac tggggttgaa cactctgtgc
     4681 cgaattcgga tccggaggtc aacatggtgg agcacgacac tctggtctac tccaaaaatg
     4741 tcaaagatac agtctcagaa gatcaaaggg ctattgagac ttttcaacaa aggataattt
     4801 cgggaaacct cctcggattc cattgcccag ctatctgtca cttcatcgaa aggacagtag
     4861 aaaaggaagg tggctcctac aaatgccatc attgcgataa aggaaaggct atcattcaag
     4921 atctctctgc cgacagtggt cccaaagatg gacccccacc cacgaggagc atcgtggaaa
     4981 aagaagaggt tccaaccacg tctacaaagc aagtggattg atgtgataac atggtggagc
     5041 acgacactct ggtctactcc aaaaatgtca aagatacagt ctcagaagat caaagggcta
     5101 ttgagacttt tcaacaaagg ataatttcgg gaaacctcct cggattccat tgcccagcta
     5161 tctgtcactt catcgaaagg acagtagaaa aggaaggtgg ctcctacaaa tgccatcatt
     5221 gcgataaagg aaaggctatc attcaagatc tctctgccga cagtggtccc aaagatggac
     5281 ccccacccac gaggagcatc gtggaaaaag aagaggttcc aaccacgtct acaaagcaag
     5341 tggattgatg tgacatctcc actgacgtaa gggatgacgc acaatcccac tatccttcgc
     5401 aagacccttc ctctatataa ggaagttcat ttcatttgga gaggacacgc tcgagtataa
     5461 gagctcattt ttacaacaat taccaacaac aacaaacaac aaacaacatt acaattacat
     5521 ttacaattat cgatacaatg ggatttgttc tcttttcaca attgccttca tttcttcttg
     5581 tctctacact tctcttattc ctagtaatat cccactcttg ccgtgcaggt aagtttctgc
     5641 ttctaccttt gatatatata taataattat cattaattag tagtaatata atatttcaaa
     5701 tatttttttc aaaataaaag aatgtagtat atagcaattg cttttctgta gtttataagt
     5761 gtgtatattt taatttataa cttttctaat atatgaccaa aatttgttga tgtgcaggag
     5821 gtcgcaactt aaaagaatta tccatgcttg aaaggcatga aaattggatg gttcatcatg
     5881 gacgtgtata caaagatgat atagaaaaag aacaccgctt caagacattc aaggaaaacg
     5941 ttgagttcat cgaatctttc aacaagaacg gaactcaacg ttataagcta gccgtcaata
     6001 aatatgctga tctgaccact gaggaattca caacatcatt tatggggctc gacacttcat
     6061 tactatccca gcaagaatca acagctacaa caacgtcctt taaatatgat agtgtgactg
     6121 aagtgccgtc taacttggac tggagagagt ctggggctgt cactcaagtg aaacatcaag
     6181 gtcgatgtgg atgttgctgg gcgttttctg cagttggatc actagaagga gcctacaaaa
     6241 ttgcaacagg caacttgatg gaattctctg aacaggaact tctcgattgc accaccaaca
     6301 attatggctg caacggaggt ttaatgacga atgcattcga ttttatcata gaaaatggtg
     6361 gaatttcaag ggaatcagac tatccttatg aagaagctca aaatgtttgc aagaccgaac
     6421 aaccagcagc agttactatc aatggctacg aagtcgtacc atctgacgag tcatcgttgt
     6481 tgaaagctgt agtgaatcag ccagtgtcca ttggaatagc tgctagccaa gatttacagt
     6541 tttacgcggg aggaacttat gacggaaact gtgccgatca aattaaccat gctgtaacag
     6601 cgataggata tggaactgat gaggaaggtc agaaatattg gatagtgaag aattcatggg
     6661 ggagtgattg gggtgaggaa ggatatatga gaattgctag agatgttgga gttgatggtg
     6721 gccattgtgg cattgcaaag gttgcgtcgt tccctactgc ttgagcttct ctagctagag
     6781 tcgatcgaca agctcgagtt tctccataat aatgtgtgag tagttcccag ataagggaat
     6841 tagggttcct atagggtttc gctcatgtgt tgagcatata agaaaccctt agtatgtatt
     6901 tgtatttgta aaatacttct atcaataaaa tttctaattc ctaaaaccaa aatccagtac
     6961 taaaatccag atcgctgcaa gaggatgcac atgtgaccga gggacacgaa gtgatccgtt
     7021 taaactatca gtgtttgaca ggatatattg gcgggtaaac ctaagagaaa agagcgttta
     7081 ttagaataat cggatattta aaagggcgtg aaaaggttta tccgttcgtc catttgtatg
     7141 tgccagc
//
