# Supplementary material for: Bioengineering secreted proteases converts divergent Rcr3 orthologs and paralogs into extracellular immune co-receptors
Source: bioRxiv preprint, doi:10.1101/2024.02.14.580413, version 2 (2024-05-23)
Supplement: Dataset S2 [file 580413_file07.zip › S2_Dataset/pJK113.gb]

LOCUS       pJK113                  3019 bp    DNA     circular     29-JAN-2024
DEFINITION  pL-1M-Pip1#3 [CTGC-CTAT].
ACCESSION   urn.local...2crz-ecqffxx
KEYWORDS    .
SOURCE      
  ORGANISM  .
COMMENT     This file is created by Vector NTI http://www.informaxinc.com/.
FEATURES             Location/Qualifiers
     misc_feature    complement(1..213)
                     /note="lacI"
                     /note="Derived using Geneious Prime 2023.2.1 'Annotate
                     from Database' based on nucleotide similarity"
     protein_bind    complement(20..36)
                     /bound_moiety="lac repressor encoded by lacI"
                     /note="lac operator"
                     /note="The lac repressor binds to the lac operator to 
                     inhibit transcription in E. coli. This inhibition can be
                     relieved by adding lactose or
                     isopropyl-beta-D-thiogalactopyranoside (IPTG)."
                     /note="Derived using Geneious Prime 2020.1.1 'Annotate
                     from Database' based on nucleotide similarity"
     promoter        complement(44..74)
                     /note="lac promoter"
                     /note="promoter for the E. coli lac operon"
                     /note="Derived using Geneious Prime 2020.1.1 'Annotate
                     from Database' based on nucleotide similarity"
     protein_bind    complement(89..110)
                     /bound_moiety="E. coli catabolite activator protein"
                     /note="CAP binding site"
                     /note="CAP binding activates transcription in the presence
                      of cAMP."
                     /note="Derived using Geneious Prime 2020.1.1 'Annotate
                     from Database' based on nucleotide similarity"
     regulatory      complement(209..587)
                     /regulatory_class="other"
                     /note="ColE1 ori"
                     /note="Derived using Geneious Prime 2020.1.1 'Annotate
                     from Database' based on nucleotide similarity"
     misc_feature    complement(215..278)
                     /name="L-strand Y effector site"
                     /note="L-strand Y effector site"
                     /note="Derived using Geneious Prime 2020.1.1 'Annotate
                     from Database' based on nucleotide similarity"
     misc_RNA        complement(398..950)
                     /name="RNA-II"
                     /note="Derived using Geneious Prime 2020.1.1 'Annotate
                     from Database' based on nucleotide similarity"
     rep_origin      complement(398..966)
                     /direction="RIGHT"
                     /note="high-copy-number ColE1/pMB1/pBR322/pUC origin of 
                     replication; ori"
                     /note="Derived using Geneious Prime 2020.1.1 'Annotate
                     from Database' based on nucleotide similarity"
                     /label="ori rep origin"
     misc_RNA        840..947
                     /name="RNA-I"
                     /note="Derived using Geneious Prime 2020.1.1 'Annotate
                     from Database' based on nucleotide similarity"
     terminator      916..949
                     /name="Tndr"
                     /note="rho independent terminator"
                     /note="Derived using Geneious Prime 2020.1.1 'Annotate
                     from Database' based on nucleotide similarity"
                     /label="Tndr"
     terminator      969..1007
                     /name="Tndr"
                     /note="rho independent terminator"
                     /note="Derived using Geneious Prime 2020.1.1 'Annotate
                     from Database' based on nucleotide similarity"
                     /label="Tndr"
     terminator      complement(1009..1156)
                     /Note="Beta-lactamase TEM terminator"
                     /note="Derived using Geneious Prime 2023.2.1 'Annotate
                     from Database' based on nucleotide similarity"
                     /label="bla terminator"
     CDS             complement(1157..2017)
                     /gene="bla"
                     /function="ampicillin resistance"
                     /codon_start=1
                     /transl_table=11
                     /product="beta-lactamase"
                     /protein_id="AHK23082.1"
                     /db_xref="GI:588295035"
                     /note="Derived using Geneious Prime 2020.1.1 'Annotate
                     from Database' based on protein similarity"
     promoter        complement(2018..2122)
                     /gene="bla"
                     /note="AmpR promoter"
                     /note="Derived using Geneious Prime 2020.1.1 'Annotate
                     from Database' based on nucleotide similarity"
     rep_origin      complement(2148..2603)
                     /direction="LEFT"
                     /note="<html><body>f1 bacteriophage origin of replication;
                     arrow indicates direction of (+) strand
                     synthesis</body></html>"
                     /note="Derived using Geneious Prime 2020.1.1 'Annotate
                     from Database' based on nucleotide similarity"
                     /label="f1 ori"
     promoter        2771..2789
                     /note="<html><body>promoter for bacteriophage T7 RNA
                     polymerase</body></html>"
                     /note="Derived using Geneious Prime 2020.1.1 'Annotate
                     from Database' based on nucleotide similarity"
                     /label="T7 promoter"
     CDS             <2844..>2918
                     /gene="pip1"
                     /product="phytophthora-inhibited protease 1"
                     /protein_id="ABG23376.1"
                     /db_xref="GI:108937128"
                     /note="Derived using Geneious Prime 2020.1.1 'Annotate
                     from Database' based on nucleotide similarity"
                     /label="Pip1 fragment 3 CDS"
     promoter        complement(2975..2994)
                     /note="T3_promoter"
                     /note="Derived using Geneious Prime 2020.1.1 'Annotate
                     from Database' based on nucleotide similarity"
ORIGIN      
        1 agctgtttcc tgtgtgaaat tgttatccgc tcacaattcc acacaacata cgagccggaa
       61 gcataaagtg taaagcctgg ggtgcctaat gagtgagcta actcacatta attgcgttgc
      121 gctcactgcc cgctttccag tcgggaaacc tgtcgtgcca gctgcattaa tgaatcggcc
      181 aacgcgcggg gagaggcggt ttgcgtattg ggcgctcttc cgcttcctcg ctcactgact
      241 cgctgcgctc ggtcgttcgg ctgcggcgag cggtatcagc tcactcaaag gcggtaatac
      301 ggttatccac agaatcaggg gataacgcag gaaagaacat gtgagcaaaa ggccagcaaa
      361 aggccaggaa ccgtaaaaag gccgcgttgc tggcgttttt ccataggctc cgcccccctg
      421 acgagcatca caaaaatcga cgctcaagtc agaggtggcg aaacccgaca ggactataaa
      481 gataccaggc gtttccccct ggaagctccc tcgtgcgctc tcctgttccg accctgccgc
      541 ttaccggata cctgtccgcc tttctccctt cgggaagcgt ggcgctttct catagctcac
      601 gctgtaggta tctcagttcg gtgtaggtcg ttcgctccaa gctgggctgt gtgcacgaac
      661 cccccgttca gcccgaccgc tgcgccttat ccggtaacta tcgtcttgag tccaacccgg
      721 taagacacga cttatcgcca ctggcagcag ccactggtaa caggattagc agagcgaggt
      781 atgtaggcgg tgctacagag ttcttgaagt ggtggcctaa ctacggctac actagaagga
      841 cagtatttgg tatctgcgct ctgctgaagc cagttacctt cggaaaaaga gttggtagct
      901 cttgatccgg caaacaaacc accgctggta gcggtggttt ttttgtttgc aagcagcaga
      961 ttacgcgcag aaaaaaagga tctcaagaag atcctttgat cttttctacg gggtctgacg
     1021 ctcagtggaa cgaaaactca cgttaaggga ttttggtcat gagattatca aaaaggatct
     1081 tcacctagat ccttttaaat taaaaatgaa gttttaaatc aatctaaagt atatatgagt
     1141 aaacttggtc tgacagttac caatgcttaa tcagtgaggc acctatctca gcgatctgtc
     1201 tatttcgttc atccatagtt gcctgactcc ccgtcgtgta gataactacg atacgggagg
     1261 gcttaccatc tggccccagt gctgcaatga taccgcgaga tccacgctca ccggctccag
     1321 atttatcagc aataaaccag ccagccggaa gggccgagcg cagaagtggt cctgcaactt
     1381 tatccgcctc catccagtct attaattgtt gccgggaagc tagagtaagt agttcgccag
     1441 ttaatagttt gcgcaacgtt gttgccattg ctacaggcat cgtggtgtca cgctcgtcgt
     1501 ttggtatggc ttcattcagc tccggttccc aacgatcaag gcgagttaca tgatccccca
     1561 tgttgtgcaa aaaagcggtt agctccttcg gtcctccgat cgttgtcaga agtaagttgg
     1621 ccgcagtgtt atcactcatg gttatggcag cactgcataa ttctcttact gtcatgccat
     1681 ccgtaagatg cttttctgtg actggtgagt actcaaccaa gtcattctga gaatagtgta
     1741 tgcggcgacc gagttgctct tgcccggcgt caatacggga taataccgcg ccacatagca
     1801 gaactttaaa agtgctcatc attggaaaac gttcttcggg gcgaaaactc tcaaggatct
     1861 taccgctgtt gagatccagt tcgatgtaac ccactcgtgc acccaactga tcttcagcat
     1921 cttttacttt caccagcgtt tctgggtgag caaaaacagg aaggcaaaat gccgcaaaaa
     1981 agggaataag ggcgacacgg aaatgttgaa tactcatact cttccttttt caatattatt
     2041 gaagcattta tcagggttat tgtctcatga gcggatacat atttgaatgt atttagaaaa
     2101 ataaacaaat aggggttccg cgcacatttc cccgaaaagt gccacctaaa ttgtaagcgt
     2161 taatattttg ttaaaattcg cgttaaattt ttgttaaatc agctcatttt ttaaccaata
     2221 ggccgaaatc ggcaaaatcc cttataaatc aaaagaatag accgagatag ggtnnnnnnn
     2281 nnnnnnnnnn nnnnnnnnnn nnnnnnnnnn aaagaacgtg gactccaacg tcaaaggnnn
     2341 nnnnnnnnnn nnnnnnnnnn nnnnnnnnnn nnnnnnnnnn nnnnnntnnn nnnnnnnnnn
     2401 nnnnnnnnnn nnnnnnnnnn nnnnnnnnnn nnnnnnnnnn nnnnnnnnnn nnnnnnnnnn
     2461 nnnnnnnnnn nnnnnnnngn nnnnnnnnnn nnnnnnnnnn nnnnnnnnnn nnnnnnnnnn
     2521 nnnnnnnnnn nnnnnnnnnn nnnnnnnnnn nnnnnnnnnn nnnnnnnnnn nnnnnnnnnn
     2581 nnnnnnnnnn nnnnnnnnnn nnncccattc gccattcagg ctgcgcaact gttgggaagg
     2641 gcgatcggtg cgggcctctt cgctattacg ccagctggcg aaagggggat gtgctgcaag
     2701 gcgattaagt tgggtaacgc cagggttttc ccagtcacga cgttgtaaaa cgacggccag
     2761 tgagcgcgcg taatacgact cactataggg cgaattgggt acggccgtca aggccaagct
     2821 tcccacttat tgaagacaac tgcgagggcg gactaatgac tgtcgcttac gacttcttac
     2881 ttcagaacaa tggcgggggc attaccacag agactaacta tttgtcttca aacttaggga
     2941 tatcacgtga agcttgcaag ctccagcttt tgttcccttt agtgagggtt aattgcgcgc
     3001 ttggcgtaat catggtcat
//
