# Supplementary material for: Bioengineering secreted proteases converts divergent Rcr3 orthologs and paralogs into extracellular immune co-receptors
Source: bioRxiv preprint, doi:10.1101/2024.02.14.580413, version 2 (2024-05-23)
Supplement: Dataset S2 [file 580413_file07.zip › S2_Dataset/pJK049-048.gb]

LOCUS       pJK049-048              3199 bp    DNA     circular UNA 29-JAN-2024
DEFINITION  pL0M-nsCDS1-P0R1P2R3R4R5R6.
ACCESSION   urn.local...2cwa-ecqffyn
VERSION     urn.local...2cwa-ecqffyn
KEYWORDS    .
SOURCE      
  ORGANISM  .
FEATURES             Location/Qualifiers
     terminator      1..95
                     /Note="recombinase family protein terminator"
                     /note="Derived using Geneious Prime 2023.2.1 'Annotate
                     from Database' based on nucleotide similarity"
                     /label="recombinase family protein terminator"
     promoter        96..200
                     /gene="bla"
                     /note="AmpR promoter"
                     /note="Derived using Geneious Prime 2020.1.1 'Annotate
                     from Database' based on nucleotide similarity"
                     /label="bla promoter"
     CDS             201..1208
                     /name="aadA CDS"
                     /gene="aadA"
                     /product="ANT(3'')-Ia family aminoglycoside
                     nucleotidyltransferase AadA1"
                     /note="confers resistance against aminoglycosides
                     (PF01909)"
                     /transl_table=11
                     /note="Derived using Geneious Prime 2020.1.1 'Annotate
                     from Database' based on protein similarity"
                     /label="aadA CDS"
     promoter        complement(301..329)
                     /gene="intI1"
                     /note="Derived using Geneious Prime 2020.1.1 'Annotate
                     from Database' based on nucleotide similarity"
                     /label="int1 promoter"
     terminator      1212..1359
                     /Note="Beta-lactamase TEM terminator"
                     /note="Derived using Geneious Prime 2023.2.1 'Annotate
                     from Database' based on nucleotide similarity"
                     /label="bla terminator"
     terminator      complement(1361..1399)
                     /name="Tndr"
                     /note="rho independent terminator"
                     /note="Derived using Geneious Prime 2020.1.1 'Annotate
                     from Database' based on nucleotide similarity"
                     /label="Tndr"
     rep_origin      1402..1970
                     /direction="RIGHT"
                     /note="high-copy-number ColE1/pMB1/pBR322/pUC origin of 
                     replication; ori"
                     /note="Derived using Geneious Prime 2020.1.1 'Annotate
                     from Database' based on nucleotide similarity"
                     /label="ori rep origin"
     misc_RNA        1418..1970
                     /name="RNA-II"
                     /note="Derived using Geneious Prime 2020.1.1 'Annotate
                     from Database' based on nucleotide similarity"
                     /label="RNA-II"
     terminator      complement(1419..1452)
                     /name="Tndr"
                     /note="rho independent terminator"
                     /note="Derived using Geneious Prime 2020.1.1 'Annotate
                     from Database' based on nucleotide similarity"
                     /label="Tndr"
     misc_RNA        complement(1421..1528)
                     /name="RNA-I"
                     /note="Derived using Geneious Prime 2020.1.1 'Annotate
                     from Database' based on nucleotide similarity"
                     /label="RNA-I"
     regulatory      1781..2159
                     /regulatory_class="other"
                     /note="ColE1 ori"
                     /note="Derived using Geneious Prime 2020.1.1 'Annotate
                     from Database' based on nucleotide similarity"
                     /label="ColE1 ori regulatory"
     misc_feature    2057..2064
                     /note="DnaA box"
                     /note="Derived using Geneious Prime 2023.2.1 'Annotate
                     from Database' based on nucleotide similarity"
                     /label="DnaA box"
     misc_feature    2090..2153
                     /name="L-strand Y effector site"
                     /note="L-strand Y effector site"
                     /note="Derived using Geneious Prime 2020.1.1 'Annotate
                     from Database' based on nucleotide similarity"
                     /label="L-strand Y effector site"
     CDS             <2222..>2524
                     /gene="pip1"
                     /product="phytophthora-inhibited protease 1"
                     /protein_id="ABG23376.1"
                     /db_xref="GI:108937128"
                     /note="Derived using Geneious Prime 2020.1.1 'Annotate
                     from Database' based on nucleotide similarity"
                     /label="Pip1 pro-domain fragment CDS"
     CDS             <2525..>2605
                     /gene="Rcr3"
                     /note="required for Cf-2-dependent disease resistance"
                     /product="cysteine protease"
                     /protein_id="AAM19207.1"
                     /db_xref="GI:20334373"
                     /note="Derived using Geneious Prime 2020.1.1 'Annotate
                     from Database' based on nucleotide similarity"
                     /label="Rcr3pim fragment 1 CDS"
     CDS             <2606..>2710
                     /gene="pip1"
                     /product="phytophthora-inhibited protease 1"
                     /protein_id="ABG23376.1"
                     /db_xref="GI:108937128"
                     /note="Derived using Geneious Prime 2020.1.1 'Annotate
                     from Database' based on nucleotide similarity"
                     /label="Pip1 fragment 2 CDS"
     CDS             <2711..>2779
                     /gene="Rcr3"
                     /note="required for Cf-2-dependent disease resistance"
                     /product="cysteine protease"
                     /protein_id="AAM19207.1"
                     /db_xref="GI:20334373"
                     /note="Derived using Geneious Prime 2020.1.1 'Annotate
                     from Database' based on nucleotide similarity"
                     /label="Rcr3pim fragment 3 CDS"
     CDS             <2780..>2902
                     /gene="Rcr3"
                     /note="required for Cf-2-dependent disease resistance"
                     /product="cysteine protease"
                     /protein_id="AAM19207.1"
                     /db_xref="GI:20334373"
                     /note="Derived using Geneious Prime 2020.1.1 'Annotate
                     from Database' based on nucleotide similarity"
                     /label="Rcr3pim fragment 4 CDS"
     CDS             <2903..>3040
                     /gene="Rcr3"
                     /note="required for Cf-2-dependent disease resistance"
                     /product="cysteine protease"
                     /protein_id="AAM19207.1"
                     /db_xref="GI:20334373"
                     /note="Derived using Geneious Prime 2020.1.1 'Annotate
                     from Database' based on nucleotide similarity"
                     /label="Rcr3pim fragment 5 CDS"
     CDS             <3041..3169
                     /gene="Rcr3"
                     /note="required for Cf-2-dependent disease resistance"
                     /product="cysteine protease"
                     /protein_id="AAM19207.1"
                     /db_xref="GI:20334373"
                     /note="Derived using Geneious Prime 2020.1.1 'Annotate
                     from Database' based on nucleotide similarity"
                     /label="Rcr3pim fragment 6 CDS"
ORIGIN      
        1 gacgaaaggg cctcgtgata cgcctatttt tataggttaa tgtcatgata ataatggttt
       61 cttagacgtc aggtggcact tttcggggaa atgtgcgcgg aacccctatt tgtttatttt
      121 tctaaataca ttcaaatatg tatccgctca tgagacaata accctgataa atgcttcaat
      181 aatattgaaa aaggaagagt atgcgctcac gcaactggtc cagaaccttg accgaacgca
      241 gcggtggtaa cggcgcagtg gcggttttca tggcttgtta tgactgtttt tttggggtac
      301 agtctatgcc tcgggcatcc aagcagcaag cgcgttacgc cgtgggtcga tgtttgatgt
      361 tatggagcag caacgatgtt acgcagcagg gcagtcgccc taaaacaaag ttaaacatca
      421 tgagggaagc ggtgatcgcc gaagtatcga ctcaactatc agaggtagtt ggcgtcatcg
      481 agcgccatct cgaaccgacg ttgctggccg tacatttgta cggctccgca gtggatggcg
      541 gcctgaagcc acacagcgat attgatttgc tggttacggt gaccgtaagg cttgatgaaa
      601 caacgcggcg agctttgatc aacgaccttt tggaaacttc ggcttcccct ggagagagcg
      661 agattctccg cgctgtagaa gtcaccattg ttgtgcacga cgacatcatt ccgtggcgtt
      721 atccagctaa gcgcgaactg caatttggag aatggcagcg caatgacatt cttgcaggta
      781 tcttcgagcc agccacgatc gacattgatc tggctatctt gctgacaaaa gcaagagaac
      841 atagcgttgc cttggtaggt ccagcggcgg aggaactctt tgatccggtt cctgaacagg
      901 atctatttga ggcgctaaat gaaaccttaa cgctatggaa ctcgccgccc gactgggctg
      961 gcgatgagcg aaatgtagtg cttacgttgt cccgcatttg gtacagcgca gtaaccggca
     1021 aaatcgcgcc gaaggatgtc gctgccgact gggcaatgga gcgcctgccg gcccagtatc
     1081 agcccgtcat acttgaagct agacaggctt atcttggaca agaagaagat cgcttggcct
     1141 cgcgcgcaga tcagttggaa gaatttgtcc attacgtaaa aggcgagatc accaaggtag
     1201 tcggcaaata actgtcagac caagtttact catatatact ttagattgat ttaaaacttc
     1261 atttttaatt taaaaggatc taggtgaaga tcctttttga taatctcatg accaaaatcc
     1321 cttaacgtga gttttcgttc cactgagcgt cagaccccgt agaaaagatc aaaggatctt
     1381 cttgagatcc tttttttctg cgcgtaatct gctgcttgca aacaaaaaaa ccaccgctac
     1441 cagcggtggt ttgtttgccg gatcaagagc taccaactct ttttccgaag gtaactggct
     1501 tcagcagagc gcagatacca aatactgtcc ttctagtgta gccgtagtta ggccaccact
     1561 tcaagaactc tgtagcaccg cctacatacc tcgctctgct aatcctgtta ccagtggctg
     1621 ctgccagtgg cgataagtcg tgtcttaccg ggttggactc aagacgatag ttaccggata
     1681 aggcgcagcg gtcgggctga acggggggtt cgtgcacaca gcccagcttg gagcgaacga
     1741 cctacaccga actgagatac ctacagcgtg agctatgaga aagcgccacg cttcccgaag
     1801 ggagaaaggc ggacaggtat ccggtaagcg gcagggtcgg aacaggagag cgcacgaggg
     1861 agcttccagg gggaaacgcc tggtatcttt atagtcctgt cgggtttcgc cacctctgac
     1921 ttgagcgtcg atttttgtga tgctcgtcag gggggcggag cctatggaaa aacgccagca
     1981 acgcggcctt tttacggttc ctggcctttt gctggccttt tgctcacatg ttctttcctg
     2041 cgttatcccc tgattctgtg gataaccgta ttaccgcctt tgagtgagct gataccgctc
     2101 gccgcagccg aacgaccgag cgcagcgagt cagtgagcga ggaagcggaa gagcgcccaa
     2161 tacgcaaacc gcctctcccc gcgcgttggc cgattcatta atcactctgt ggtctcaagg
     2221 tcgcaactta aaagaattat ccatgcttga aaggcatgaa aattggatgg ttcatcatgg
     2281 acgtgtatac aaagatgata tagaaaaaga acaccgcttc aagacattca aggaaaacgt
     2341 tgagttcatc gaatctttca acaagaacgg aactcaacgt tataagctag ccgtcaataa
     2401 atatgctgat ctgaccactg aggaattcac aacatcattt atggggctcg acacttcatt
     2461 actatcccag caagaatcaa cagctacaac aacgtccttt aaatatgata gtgtgactga
     2521 agtgccgtct aacttggact ggagagagtc tggggctgtc actcaagtga aacatcaagg
     2581 tcgatgtgga tgttgctggg cgttttctgc ggccgcggct atagaaggag catatcaaat
     2641 tgcaaacaac gaactaatct ctctttcaga gcaacaacta ttggattgct ctacgcagaa
     2701 caaaggctgc aacggaggtt taatgacgaa tgcattcgat tttatcatag aaaatggtgg
     2761 aatttcaagg gaatcagact atgaatacct aggtgaacag tacacatgca gaagccgaga
     2821 gaaaacagca gcagtgcaaa taagtagtta taaagtcgtg cctgaaggtg aaacatcact
     2881 attacaagcc gtaactaaac agccagtgtc cattggaata gctgctagcc aagatttaca
     2941 gttttacgcg ggaggaactt atgacggaaa ctgtgccgat caaattaacc atgctgtaac
     3001 agcgatagga tatggaactg atgaggaagg tcagaaatat tggttgttga agaattcatg
     3061 gggaacaagt tggggcgaga atgggtttat gaaaattata agagattctg gggatccttc
     3121 aggtctttgt gatatcgcaa agatgtcatc ttatccaaac atagcatgag ctttgagacc
     3181 acgaagtggc tcttcagtg
//
