# Supplementary material for: Bioengineering secreted proteases converts divergent Rcr3 orthologs and paralogs into extracellular immune co-receptors
Source: bioRxiv preprint, doi:10.1101/2024.02.14.580413, version 2 (2024-05-23)
Supplement: Dataset S2 [file 580413_file07.zip › S2_Dataset/pJK049-019.gb]

LOCUS       pJK049-019              3199 bp    DNA     circular UNA 29-JAN-2024
DEFINITION  pL0M-nsCDS1-P0P1R2P3P4R5P6.
ACCESSION   urn.local...2ct0-ecqffy3
VERSION     urn.local...2ct0-ecqffy3
KEYWORDS    .
SOURCE      
  ORGANISM  .
FEATURES             Location/Qualifiers
     terminator      1..95
                     /Note="recombinase family protein terminator"
                     /note="Derived using Geneious Prime 2023.2.1 'Annotate
                     from Database' based on nucleotide similarity"
                     /label="recombinase family protein terminator"
     promoter        96..200
                     /gene="bla"
                     /note="AmpR promoter"
                     /note="Derived using Geneious Prime 2020.1.1 'Annotate
                     from Database' based on nucleotide similarity"
                     /label="bla promoter"
     CDS             201..1208
                     /name="aadA CDS"
                     /gene="aadA"
                     /product="ANT(3'')-Ia family aminoglycoside
                     nucleotidyltransferase AadA1"
                     /note="confers resistance against aminoglycosides
                     (PF01909)"
                     /transl_table=11
                     /note="Derived using Geneious Prime 2020.1.1 'Annotate
                     from Database' based on protein similarity"
                     /label="aadA CDS"
     promoter        complement(301..329)
                     /gene="intI1"
                     /note="Derived using Geneious Prime 2020.1.1 'Annotate
                     from Database' based on nucleotide similarity"
                     /label="int1 promoter"
     terminator      1212..1359
                     /Note="Beta-lactamase TEM terminator"
                     /note="Derived using Geneious Prime 2023.2.1 'Annotate
                     from Database' based on nucleotide similarity"
                     /label="bla terminator"
     terminator      complement(1361..1399)
                     /name="Tndr"
                     /note="rho independent terminator"
                     /note="Derived using Geneious Prime 2020.1.1 'Annotate
                     from Database' based on nucleotide similarity"
                     /label="Tndr"
     rep_origin      1402..1970
                     /direction="RIGHT"
                     /note="high-copy-number ColE1/pMB1/pBR322/pUC origin of 
                     replication; ori"
                     /note="Derived using Geneious Prime 2020.1.1 'Annotate
                     from Database' based on nucleotide similarity"
                     /label="ori rep origin"
     misc_RNA        1418..1970
                     /name="RNA-II"
                     /note="Derived using Geneious Prime 2020.1.1 'Annotate
                     from Database' based on nucleotide similarity"
                     /label="RNA-II"
     terminator      complement(1419..1452)
                     /name="Tndr"
                     /note="rho independent terminator"
                     /note="Derived using Geneious Prime 2020.1.1 'Annotate
                     from Database' based on nucleotide similarity"
                     /label="Tndr"
     misc_RNA        complement(1421..1528)
                     /name="RNA-I"
                     /note="Derived using Geneious Prime 2020.1.1 'Annotate
                     from Database' based on nucleotide similarity"
                     /label="RNA-I"
     regulatory      1781..2159
                     /regulatory_class="other"
                     /note="ColE1 ori"
                     /note="Derived using Geneious Prime 2020.1.1 'Annotate
                     from Database' based on nucleotide similarity"
                     /label="ColE1 ori regulatory"
     misc_feature    2057..2064
                     /note="DnaA box"
                     /note="Derived using Geneious Prime 2023.2.1 'Annotate
                     from Database' based on nucleotide similarity"
                     /label="DnaA box"
     misc_feature    2090..2153
                     /name="L-strand Y effector site"
                     /note="L-strand Y effector site"
                     /note="Derived using Geneious Prime 2020.1.1 'Annotate
                     from Database' based on nucleotide similarity"
                     /label="L-strand Y effector site"
     CDS             <2222..>2524
                     /gene="pip1"
                     /product="phytophthora-inhibited protease 1"
                     /protein_id="ABG23376.1"
                     /db_xref="GI:108937128"
                     /note="Derived using Geneious Prime 2020.1.1 'Annotate
                     from Database' based on nucleotide similarity"
                     /label="Pip1 pro-domain fragment CDS"
     CDS             <2525..>2605
                     /gene="pip1"
                     /product="phytophthora-inhibited protease 1"
                     /protein_id="ABG23376.1"
                     /db_xref="GI:108937128"
                     /note="Derived using Geneious Prime 2020.1.1 'Annotate
                     from Database' based on nucleotide similarity"
                     /label="Pip1 fragment 1 CDS"
     CDS             <2606..>2710
                     /gene="Rcr3"
                     /note="required for Cf-2-dependent disease resistance"
                     /product="cysteine protease"
                     /protein_id="AAM19207.1"
                     /db_xref="GI:20334373"
                     /note="Derived using Geneious Prime 2020.1.1 'Annotate
                     from Database' based on nucleotide similarity"
                     /label="Rcr3pim fragment 2 CDS"
     CDS             <2711..>2785
                     /gene="pip1"
                     /product="phytophthora-inhibited protease 1"
                     /protein_id="ABG23376.1"
                     /db_xref="GI:108937128"
                     /note="Derived using Geneious Prime 2020.1.1 'Annotate
                     from Database' based on nucleotide similarity"
                     /label="Pip1 fragment 3 CDS"
     CDS             <2786..>2905
                     /gene="pip1"
                     /product="phytophthora-inhibited protease 1"
                     /protein_id="ABG23376.1"
                     /db_xref="GI:108937128"
                     /note="Derived using Geneious Prime 2020.1.1 'Annotate
                     from Database' based on nucleotide similarity"
                     /label="Pip1 fragment 4 CDS"
     CDS             <2906..>3043
                     /gene="Rcr3"
                     /note="required for Cf-2-dependent disease resistance"
                     /product="cysteine protease"
                     /protein_id="AAM19207.1"
                     /db_xref="GI:20334373"
                     /note="Derived using Geneious Prime 2020.1.1 'Annotate
                     from Database' based on nucleotide similarity"
                     /label="Rcr3pim fragment 5 CDS"
     CDS             <3044..3169
                     /gene="pip1"
                     /product="phytophthora-inhibited protease 1"
                     /protein_id="ABG23376.1"
                     /db_xref="GI:108937128"
                     /note="Derived using Geneious Prime 2020.1.1 'Annotate
                     from Database' based on nucleotide similarity"
                     /label="Pip1 fragment 6 CDS"
ORIGIN      
        1 gacgaaaggg cctcgtgata cgcctatttt tataggttaa tgtcatgata ataatggttt
       61 cttagacgtc aggtggcact tttcggggaa atgtgcgcgg aacccctatt tgtttatttt
      121 tctaaataca ttcaaatatg tatccgctca tgagacaata accctgataa atgcttcaat
      181 aatattgaaa aaggaagagt atgcgctcac gcaactggtc cagaaccttg accgaacgca
      241 gcggtggtaa cggcgcagtg gcggttttca tggcttgtta tgactgtttt tttggggtac
      301 agtctatgcc tcgggcatcc aagcagcaag cgcgttacgc cgtgggtcga tgtttgatgt
      361 tatggagcag caacgatgtt acgcagcagg gcagtcgccc taaaacaaag ttaaacatca
      421 tgagggaagc ggtgatcgcc gaagtatcga ctcaactatc agaggtagtt ggcgtcatcg
      481 agcgccatct cgaaccgacg ttgctggccg tacatttgta cggctccgca gtggatggcg
      541 gcctgaagcc acacagcgat attgatttgc tggttacggt gaccgtaagg cttgatgaaa
      601 caacgcggcg agctttgatc aacgaccttt tggaaacttc ggcttcccct ggagagagcg
      661 agattctccg cgctgtagaa gtcaccattg ttgtgcacga cgacatcatt ccgtggcgtt
      721 atccagctaa gcgcgaactg caatttggag aatggcagcg caatgacatt cttgcaggta
      781 tcttcgagcc agccacgatc gacattgatc tggctatctt gctgacaaaa gcaagagaac
      841 atagcgttgc cttggtaggt ccagcggcgg aggaactctt tgatccggtt cctgaacagg
      901 atctatttga ggcgctaaat gaaaccttaa cgctatggaa ctcgccgccc gactgggctg
      961 gcgatgagcg aaatgtagtg cttacgttgt cccgcatttg gtacagcgca gtaaccggca
     1021 aaatcgcgcc gaaggatgtc gctgccgact gggcaatgga gcgcctgccg gcccagtatc
     1081 agcccgtcat acttgaagct agacaggctt atcttggaca agaagaagat cgcttggcct
     1141 cgcgcgcaga tcagttggaa gaatttgtcc attacgtaaa aggcgagatc accaaggtag
     1201 tcggcaaata actgtcagac caagtttact catatatact ttagattgat ttaaaacttc
     1261 atttttaatt taaaaggatc taggtgaaga tcctttttga taatctcatg accaaaatcc
     1321 cttaacgtga gttttcgttc cactgagcgt cagaccccgt agaaaagatc aaaggatctt
     1381 cttgagatcc tttttttctg cgcgtaatct gctgcttgca aacaaaaaaa ccaccgctac
     1441 cagcggtggt ttgtttgccg gatcaagagc taccaactct ttttccgaag gtaactggct
     1501 tcagcagagc gcagatacca aatactgtcc ttctagtgta gccgtagtta ggccaccact
     1561 tcaagaactc tgtagcaccg cctacatacc tcgctctgct aatcctgtta ccagtggctg
     1621 ctgccagtgg cgataagtcg tgtcttaccg ggttggactc aagacgatag ttaccggata
     1681 aggcgcagcg gtcgggctga acggggggtt cgtgcacaca gcccagcttg gagcgaacga
     1741 cctacaccga actgagatac ctacagcgtg agctatgaga aagcgccacg cttcccgaag
     1801 ggagaaaggc ggacaggtat ccggtaagcg gcagggtcgg aacaggagag cgcacgaggg
     1861 agcttccagg gggaaacgcc tggtatcttt atagtcctgt cgggtttcgc cacctctgac
     1921 ttgagcgtcg atttttgtga tgctcgtcag gggggcggag cctatggaaa aacgccagca
     1981 acgcggcctt tttacggttc ctggcctttt gctggccttt tgctcacatg ttctttcctg
     2041 cgttatcccc tgattctgtg gataaccgta ttaccgcctt tgagtgagct gataccgctc
     2101 gccgcagccg aacgaccgag cgcagcgagt cagtgagcga ggaagcggaa gagcgcccaa
     2161 tacgcaaacc gcctctcccc gcgcgttggc cgattcatta atcactctgt ggtctcaagg
     2221 tcgcaactta aaagaattat ccatgcttga aaggcatgaa aattggatgg ttcatcatgg
     2281 acgtgtatac aaagatgata tagaaaaaga acaccgcttc aagacattca aggaaaacgt
     2341 tgagttcatc gaatctttca acaagaacgg aactcaacgt tataagctag ccgtcaataa
     2401 atatgctgat ctgaccactg aggaattcac aacatcattt atggggctcg acacttcatt
     2461 actatcccag caagaatcaa cagctacaac aacgtccttt aaatatgata gtgtgactga
     2521 agtgccgaat agcatggact ggagaaagag agggagtgtc acaggagtca aggatcaagg
     2581 tgtatgtgga tgttgttggg cattttctgc agttggatca ctagaaggag cctacaaaat
     2641 tgcaacaggc aacttgatgg aattctctga acaggaactt ctcgattgca ccaccaacaa
     2701 ttatggctgc gagggcggac taatgactgt cgcttacgac ttcttacttc agaacaatgg
     2761 cgggggcatt accacagaga ctaactatcc ttatgaagaa gctcaaaatg tttgcaagac
     2821 cgaacaacca gcagcagtta ctatcaatgg ctacgaagtc gtaccatctg acgagtcatc
     2881 gttgttgaaa gctgtagtga atcagccagt gtccattgga atagctgcta gccaagattt
     2941 acagttttac gcgggaggaa cttatgacgg aaactgtgcc gatcaaatta accatgctgt
     3001 aacagcgata ggatatggaa ctgatgagga aggtcagaaa tattggatag tgaagaattc
     3061 atgggggagt gattggggtg aggaaggata tatgagaatt gctagagatg ttggagttga
     3121 tggtggccat tgtggcattg caaaggttgc gtcgttccct actgcttgag ctttgagacc
     3181 acgaagtggc tcttcagtg
//
