# Supplementary material for: Bioengineering secreted proteases converts divergent Rcr3 orthologs and paralogs into extracellular immune co-receptors
Source: bioRxiv preprint, doi:10.1101/2024.02.14.580413, version 2 (2024-05-23)
Supplement: Dataset S2 [file 580413_file07.zip › S2_Dataset/pJK108.gb]

LOCUS       pJK108                  3068 bp    DNA     circular     29-JAN-2024
DEFINITION  pL-1M-Rcr3#6ΔSTOP [TTGG-GGTG].
ACCESSION   urn.local...2ct5-ecqffy4
KEYWORDS    .
SOURCE      
  ORGANISM  .
COMMENT     This file is created by Vector NTI http://www.informaxinc.com/.
FEATURES             Location/Qualifiers
     misc_feature    complement(1..213)
                     /note="lacI"
                     /note="Derived using Geneious Prime 2023.2.1 'Annotate
                     from Database' based on nucleotide similarity"
     protein_bind    complement(20..36)
                     /bound_moiety="lac repressor encoded by lacI"
                     /note="lac operator"
                     /note="The lac repressor binds to the lac operator to 
                     inhibit transcription in E. coli. This inhibition can be
                     relieved by adding lactose or
                     isopropyl-beta-D-thiogalactopyranoside (IPTG)."
                     /note="Derived using Geneious Prime 2020.1.1 'Annotate
                     from Database' based on nucleotide similarity"
     promoter        complement(44..74)
                     /note="lac promoter"
                     /note="promoter for the E. coli lac operon"
                     /note="Derived using Geneious Prime 2020.1.1 'Annotate
                     from Database' based on nucleotide similarity"
     protein_bind    complement(89..110)
                     /bound_moiety="E. coli catabolite activator protein"
                     /note="CAP binding site"
                     /note="CAP binding activates transcription in the presence
                      of cAMP."
                     /note="Derived using Geneious Prime 2020.1.1 'Annotate
                     from Database' based on nucleotide similarity"
     regulatory      complement(209..587)
                     /regulatory_class="other"
                     /note="ColE1 ori"
                     /note="Derived using Geneious Prime 2020.1.1 'Annotate
                     from Database' based on nucleotide similarity"
     misc_feature    complement(215..278)
                     /name="L-strand Y effector site"
                     /note="L-strand Y effector site"
                     /note="Derived using Geneious Prime 2020.1.1 'Annotate
                     from Database' based on nucleotide similarity"
     misc_RNA        complement(398..950)
                     /name="RNA-II"
                     /note="Derived using Geneious Prime 2020.1.1 'Annotate
                     from Database' based on nucleotide similarity"
     rep_origin      complement(398..966)
                     /direction="RIGHT"
                     /note="high-copy-number ColE1/pMB1/pBR322/pUC origin of 
                     replication; ori"
                     /note="Derived using Geneious Prime 2020.1.1 'Annotate
                     from Database' based on nucleotide similarity"
                     /label="ori rep origin"
     misc_RNA        840..947
                     /name="RNA-I"
                     /note="Derived using Geneious Prime 2020.1.1 'Annotate
                     from Database' based on nucleotide similarity"
     terminator      916..949
                     /name="Tndr"
                     /note="rho independent terminator"
                     /note="Derived using Geneious Prime 2020.1.1 'Annotate
                     from Database' based on nucleotide similarity"
                     /label="Tndr"
     terminator      969..1007
                     /name="Tndr"
                     /note="rho independent terminator"
                     /note="Derived using Geneious Prime 2020.1.1 'Annotate
                     from Database' based on nucleotide similarity"
                     /label="Tndr"
     terminator      complement(1009..1156)
                     /Note="Beta-lactamase TEM terminator"
                     /note="Derived using Geneious Prime 2023.2.1 'Annotate
                     from Database' based on nucleotide similarity"
                     /label="bla terminator"
     CDS             complement(1157..2017)
                     /gene="bla"
                     /function="ampicillin resistance"
                     /codon_start=1
                     /transl_table=11
                     /product="beta-lactamase"
                     /protein_id="AHK23082.1"
                     /db_xref="GI:588295035"
                     /note="Derived using Geneious Prime 2020.1.1 'Annotate
                     from Database' based on protein similarity"
     promoter        complement(2018..2122)
                     /gene="bla"
                     /note="AmpR promoter"
                     /note="Derived using Geneious Prime 2020.1.1 'Annotate
                     from Database' based on nucleotide similarity"
     rep_origin      complement(2148..2603)
                     /direction="LEFT"
                     /note="<html><body>f1 bacteriophage origin of replication;
                     arrow indicates direction of (+) strand
                     synthesis</body></html>"
                     /note="Derived using Geneious Prime 2020.1.1 'Annotate
                     from Database' based on nucleotide similarity"
                     /label="f1 ori"
     promoter        2771..2789
                     /note="<html><body>promoter for bacteriophage T7 RNA
                     polymerase</body></html>"
                     /note="Derived using Geneious Prime 2020.1.1 'Annotate
                     from Database' based on nucleotide similarity"
                     /label="T7 promoter"
     CDS             complement(<2844..>2969)
                     /gene="Rcr3"
                     /note="required for Cf-2-dependent disease resistance"
                     /product="cysteine protease"
                     /protein_id="AAM19207.1"
                     /db_xref="GI:20334373"
                     /note="Derived using Geneious Prime 2020.1.1 'Annotate
                     from Database' based on nucleotide similarity"
                     /label="Rcr3pim fragment 6 CDS"
     promoter        complement(3024..3043)
                     /note="T3_promoter"
                     /note="Derived using Geneious Prime 2020.1.1 'Annotate
                     from Database' based on nucleotide similarity"
ORIGIN      
        1 agctgtttcc tgtgtgaaat tgttatccgc tcacaattcc acacaacata cgagccggaa
       61 gcataaagtg taaagcctgg ggtgcctaat gagtgagcta actcacatta attgcgttgc
      121 gctcactgcc cgctttccag tcgggaaacc tgtcgtgcca gctgcattaa tgaatcggcc
      181 aacgcgcggg gagaggcggt ttgcgtattg ggcgctcttc cgcttcctcg ctcactgact
      241 cgctgcgctc ggtcgttcgg ctgcggcgag cggtatcagc tcactcaaag gcggtaatac
      301 ggttatccac agaatcaggg gataacgcag gaaagaacat gtgagcaaaa ggccagcaaa
      361 aggccaggaa ccgtaaaaag gccgcgttgc tggcgttttt ccataggctc cgcccccctg
      421 acgagcatca caaaaatcga cgctcaagtc agaggtggcg aaacccgaca ggactataaa
      481 gataccaggc gtttccccct ggaagctccc tcgtgcgctc tcctgttccg accctgccgc
      541 ttaccggata cctgtccgcc tttctccctt cgggaagcgt ggcgctttct catagctcac
      601 gctgtaggta tctcagttcg gtgtaggtcg ttcgctccaa gctgggctgt gtgcacgaac
      661 cccccgttca gcccgaccgc tgcgccttat ccggtaacta tcgtcttgag tccaacccgg
      721 taagacacga cttatcgcca ctggcagcag ccactggtaa caggattagc agagcgaggt
      781 atgtaggcgg tgctacagag ttcttgaagt ggtggcctaa ctacggctac actagaagga
      841 cagtatttgg tatctgcgct ctgctgaagc cagttacctt cggaaaaaga gttggtagct
      901 cttgatccgg caaacaaacc accgctggta gcggtggttt ttttgtttgc aagcagcaga
      961 ttacgcgcag aaaaaaagga tctcaagaag atcctttgat cttttctacg gggtctgacg
     1021 ctcagtggaa cgaaaactca cgttaaggga ttttggtcat gagattatca aaaaggatct
     1081 tcacctagat ccttttaaat taaaaatgaa gttttaaatc aatctaaagt atatatgagt
     1141 aaacttggtc tgacagttac caatgcttaa tcagtgaggc acctatctca gcgatctgtc
     1201 tatttcgttc atccatagtt gcctgactcc ccgtcgtgta gataactacg atacgggagg
     1261 gcttaccatc tggccccagt gctgcaatga taccgcgaga tccacgctca ccggctccag
     1321 atttatcagc aataaaccag ccagccggaa gggccgagcg cagaagtggt cctgcaactt
     1381 tatccgcctc catccagtct attaattgtt gccgggaagc tagagtaagt agttcgccag
     1441 ttaatagttt gcgcaacgtt gttgccattg ctacaggcat cgtggtgtca cgctcgtcgt
     1501 ttggtatggc ttcattcagc tccggttccc aacgatcaag gcgagttaca tgatccccca
     1561 tgttgtgcaa aaaagcggtt agctccttcg gtcctccgat cgttgtcaga agtaagttgg
     1621 ccgcagtgtt atcactcatg gttatggcag cactgcataa ttctcttact gtcatgccat
     1681 ccgtaagatg cttttctgtg actggtgagt actcaaccaa gtcattctga gaatagtgta
     1741 tgcggcgacc gagttgctct tgcccggcgt caatacggga taataccgcg ccacatagca
     1801 gaactttaaa agtgctcatc attggaaaac gttcttcggg gcgaaaactc tcaaggatct
     1861 taccgctgtt gagatccagt tcgatgtaac ccactcgtgc acccaactga tcttcagcat
     1921 cttttacttt caccagcgtt tctgggtgag caaaaacagg aaggcaaaat gccgcaaaaa
     1981 agggaataag ggcgacacgg aaatgttgaa tactcatact cttccttttt caatattatt
     2041 gaagcattta tcagggttat tgtctcatga gcggatacat atttgaatgt atttagaaaa
     2101 ataaacaaat aggggttccg cgcacatttc cccgaaaagt gccacctaaa ttgtaagcgt
     2161 taatattttg ttaaaattcg cgttaaattt ttgttaaatc agctcatttt ttaaccaata
     2221 ggccgaaatc ggcaaaatcc cttataaatc aaaagaatag accgagatag ggtnnnnnnn
     2281 nnnnnnnnnn nnnnnnnnnn nnnnnnnnnn aaagaacgtg gactccaacg tcaaaggnnn
     2341 nnnnnnnnnn nnnnnnnnnn nnnnnnnnnn nnnnnnnnnn nnnnnntnnn nnnnnnnnnn
     2401 nnnnnnnnnn nnnnnnnnnn nnnnnnnnnn nnnnnnnnnn nnnnnnnnnn nnnnnnnnnn
     2461 nnnnnnnnnn nnnnnnnngn nnnnnnnnnn nnnnnnnnnn nnnnnnnnnn nnnnnnnnnn
     2521 nnnnnnnnnn nnnnnnnnnn nnnnnnnnnn nnnnnnnnnn nnnnnnnnnn nnnnnnnnnn
     2581 nnnnnnnnnn nnnnnnnnnn nnncccattc gccattcagg ctgcgcaact gttgggaagg
     2641 gcgatcggtg cgggcctctt cgctattacg ccagctggcg aaagggggat gtgctgcaag
     2701 gcgattaagt tgggtaacgc cagggttttc ccagtcacga cgttgtaaaa cgacggccag
     2761 tgagcgcgcg taatacgact cactataggg cgaattgggt acggccgtca aggccaagct
     2821 tccctaagtt tgaagacaac acctgctatg tttggataag atgacatctt tgcgatatca
     2881 caaagacctg aaggatcccc agaatctctt ataattttca taaacccatt ctcgccccaa
     2941 cttgttcccc atgaattctt caacaaccaa ttgtcttcaa taagtgggat atcacgtgaa
     3001 gcttgcaagc tccagctttt gttcccttta gtgagggtta attgcgcgct tggcgtaatc
     3061 atggtcat
//
