# Supplementary material for: Bioengineering secreted proteases converts divergent Rcr3 orthologs and paralogs into extracellular immune co-receptors
Source: bioRxiv preprint, doi:10.1101/2024.02.14.580413, version 2 (2024-05-23)
Supplement: Dataset S2 [file 580413_file07.zip › S2_Dataset/pJK159.gb]

LOCUS       pJK159                  5657 bp    DNA     circular UNA 29-JAN-2024
DEFINITION  pET28b-T7::OmpA-6xHis-TEV-CIP1ΔSP.
ACCESSION   urn.local...qk-harbtnz
VERSION     urn.local...qk-harbtnz
KEYWORDS    .
SOURCE      
  ORGANISM  .
FEATURES             Location/Qualifiers
     rep_origin      12..467
                     /direction="LEFT"
                     /note="<html><body>f1 bacteriophage origin of replication;
                     arrow indicates direction of (+) strand
                     synthesis</body></html>"
                     /note="Derived using Geneious Prime 2023.1.2 'Annotate
                     from Database' based on nucleotide similarity"
                     /label="f1 ori"
     CDS             complement(560..1375)
                     /gene="nptI"
                     /EC_number="2.7.1.95"
                     /note="aminoglycoside 3'-phosphotransferase; confers
                     kanamycin resistance in bacteria"
                     /codon_start=1
                     /transl_table=11
                     /product="APH(3')I"
                     /protein_id="AAS75425.1"
                     /db_xref="GI:45685338"
                     /note="Derived using Geneious Prime 2023.1.2 'Annotate
                     from Database' based on protein similarity"
                     /label="nptI CDS"
     promoter        complement(1376..1426)
                     /gene="nptI"
                     /note="aminoglycoside 3'-phosphotransferase; confers
                     kanamycin resistance in bacteria"
                     /note="Derived using Geneious Prime 2023.1.2 'Annotate
                     from Database' based on nucleotide similarity"
                     /label="nptI Promoter"
     terminator      complement(1476..1514)
                     /name="Tndr"
                     /note="rho independent terminator"
                     /note="Derived using Geneious Prime 2023.1.2 'Annotate
                     from Database' based on nucleotide similarity"
                     /label="Tndr"
     rep_origin      1517..2085
                     /direction="RIGHT"
                     /note="high-copy-number ColE1/pMB1/pBR322/pUC origin of 
                     replication; ori"
                     /note="Derived using Geneious Prime 2023.1.2 'Annotate
                     from Database' based on nucleotide similarity"
                     /label="ori rep origin"
     misc_RNA        1533..2085
                     /name="RNA-II"
                     /note="Derived using Geneious Prime 2023.1.2 'Annotate
                     from Database' based on nucleotide similarity"
                     /label="RNA-II"
     terminator      complement(1534..1567)
                     /name="Tndr"
                     /note="rho independent terminator"
                     /note="Derived using Geneious Prime 2023.1.2 'Annotate
                     from Database' based on nucleotide similarity"
                     /label="Tndr"
     misc_RNA        complement(1536..1643)
                     /name="RNA-I"
                     /note="Derived using Geneious Prime 2023.1.2 'Annotate
                     from Database' based on nucleotide similarity"
                     /label="RNA-I"
     regulatory      1896..2274
                     /regulatory_class="other"
                     /note="ColE1 ori variant"
                     /note="Derived using Geneious Prime 2023.1.2 'Annotate
                     from Database' based on nucleotide similarity"
                     /label="ColE1 ori regulatory"
     misc_feature    2172..2179
                     /note="DnaA box"
                     /note="Derived using Geneious Prime 2023.1.2 'Annotate
                     from Database' based on nucleotide similarity"
                     /label="DnaA box"
     misc_feature    2205..2268
                     /name="L-strand Y effector site"
                     /note="L-strand Y effector site"
                     /note="Derived using Geneious Prime 2023.1.2 'Annotate
                     from Database' based on nucleotide similarity"
                     /label="L-strand Y effector site"
     misc_feature    complement(2271..2413)
                     /note="basis of mobility region from pBR322; bom variant"
                     /note="Derived using Geneious Prime 2023.1.2 'Annotate
                     from Database' based on nucleotide similarity"
                     /label="bom"
     misc_feature    complement(2361..2371)
                     /name="hairpin"
                     /note="Derived using Geneious Prime 2023.1.2 'Annotate
                     from Database' based on nucleotide similarity"
                     /label="hairpin"
     misc_feature    2365..2386
                     /note="p15A origin of transfer"
                     /note="Derived using Geneious Prime 2023.1.2 'Annotate
                     from Database' based on nucleotide similarity"
                     /label="p15A origin of transfer"
     terminator      <2413..2550
                     /Note="levansucrase sacB terminator"
                     /note="Derived using Geneious Prime 2023.2.1 'Annotate
                     from Database' based on nucleotide similarity"
                     /label="sacB terminator"
     CDS             complement(2515..2706)
                     /codon_start=1
                     /gene="rop"
                     /product="Rop protein"
                     /note="rop"
                     /note="Derived using Geneious Prime 2023.1.2 'Annotate
                     from Database' based on protein similarity"
                     /label="rop CDS"
     CDS             2738..3106
                     /note="hypothetical Archaeal/bacterial protein "
                     /calculated_mol_wt=14040
                     /note="Derived using Geneious Prime 2023.1.2 'Annotate
                     from Database' based on protein similarity"
                     /label="hypothetical protein CDS"
     CDS             complement(3103..3459)
                     /note="Putative bacterial MULTISPECIES TCR/Tet family MFS
                     transporter"
                     /transl_table=11
                     /note="Derived using Geneious Prime 2023.1.2 'Annotate
                     from Database' based on protein similarity"
                     /label="Hypothetical protein CDS"
     misc_feature    complement(<3175..>3466)
                     /Note="Partial tetracycline efflux MFS transporter
                     Tet(C);similar to AA sequence:RefSeq:WP_001297013.1"
                     /note="Derived using Geneious Prime 2023.2.1 'Annotate
                     from Database' based on nucleotide similarity"
                     /label="Partial tet(C) CDS"
     CDS             complement(3515..4597)
                     /codon_start=1
                     /gene="lacI"
                     /product="lac repressor"
                     /note="The lac repressor binds to the lac operator to 
                     inhibit transcription in E. coli. This inhibition can be
                     relieved by adding lactose or
                     isopropyl-beta-D-thiogalactopyranoside (IPTG).; lacI"
                     /note="Derived using Geneious Prime 2023.1.2 'Annotate
                     from Database' based on protein similarity"
                     /label="lacI CDS"
     region          complement(3614..4408)
                     /region_name="PBP1_LacI"
                     /note="Ligand-binding domain of DNA transcription
                     repressor LacI specific for lactose, a member of the
                     LacI-GalR family of bacterial transcription regulators;
                     cd01574"
                     /db_xref="CDD:107259"
                     /note="Derived using Geneious Prime 2023.1.2 'Annotate
                     from Database' based on protein similarity"
                     /label="PBP1 LacI"
     promoter        complement(4598..4675)
                     /gene="<html><body><i>lacI</i></body></html>"
                     /note="Derived using Geneious Prime 2023.1.2 'Annotate
                     from Database' based on nucleotide similarity"
                     /label="lacI promoter"
     misc_feature    complement(<4683..>4962)
                     /Note="Partial tetracycline efflux MFS transporter
                     Tet(C);similar to AA sequence:RefSeq:WP_001297013.1"
                     /note="Derived using Geneious Prime 2023.2.1 'Annotate
                     from Database' based on nucleotide similarity"
                     /label="Partial tet(C) CDS"
     promoter        4988..5006
                     /note="<html><body>promoter for bacteriophage T7 RNA
                     polymerase</body></html>"
                     /note="Derived using Geneious Prime 2023.1.2 'Annotate
                     from Database' based on nucleotide similarity"
                     /label="T7 promoter"
     protein_bind    5011..5027
                     /bound_moiety="lac repressor encoded by lacI"
                     /note="lac operator"
                     /note="The lac repressor binds to the lac operator to 
                     inhibit transcription in E. coli. This inhibition can be
                     relieved by adding lactose or
                     isopropyl-beta-D-thiogalactopyranoside (IPTG)."
                     /note="Derived using Geneious Prime 2023.1.2 'Annotate
                     from Database' based on nucleotide similarity"
                     /label="lac operator protein bind"
     RBS             5046..5068
                     /note="<html><body>efficient ribosome binding site from
                     bacteriophage T7 gene 10 (<a
                     href=""http://www.ncbi.nlm.nih.gov/pubmed/2676996""
                     title=""http://www.ncbi.nlm.nih.gov/pubmed/2676996"">Olins
                     and Rangwala, 1989</a>)</body></html>"
                     /note="Derived using Geneious Prime 2023.1.2 'Annotate
                     from Database' based on nucleotide similarity"
                     /label="RBS"
     CDS             5075..5137
                     /note="OmpA signal peptide"
                     /note="Derived using Geneious Prime 2023.1.2 'Annotate
                     from Database' based on protein similarity"
                     /label="OmpA Signal peptide"
     CDS             5138..5155
                     /product="HHHHHH epitope"
                     /note="HisG epitope"
                     /note="Derived using Geneious Prime 2023.1.2 'Annotate
                     from Database' based on protein similarity"
                     /label="HHHHHH epitope CDS"
     CDS             5156..5176
                     /note="tobacco etch virus (TEV) NIa protease recognition
                     and cleavage site"
                     /note="ENLYFQ'G"
                     /note="Derived using Geneious Prime 2023.1.2 'Annotate
                     from Database' based on protein similarity"
                     /label="TEV site CDS"
     CDS             <5177..5512
                     /locus_tag="PSPTO_4211"
                     /old_locus_tag="PSPTO4211"
                     /experiment="RNA sequencing"
                     /note="see PMID:20190049 for expression data"
                     /codon_start=1
                     /transl_table=11
                     /product="lipoprotein, putative"
                     /protein_id="AAO57667.1"
                     /db_xref="GI:28854604"
                     /label="Cip1 CDS"
     region          5231..5488
                     /region_name="Inhibitor_I42"
                     /note="Chagasin family peptidase inhibitor I42; pfam09394"
                     /db_xref="CDD:286481"
                     /label="Inhibitor I42"
     terminator      5581..5628
                     /note="T7 terminator"
                     /note="transcription terminator for bacteriophage T7 RNA 
                     polymerase"
                     /note="Derived using Geneious Prime 2023.1.2 'Annotate
                     from Database' based on nucleotide similarity"
                     /label="T7 terminator"
ORIGIN      
        1 tggcgaatgg gnnnnnnnnn nnnnnnnnnn nnnnnnnnnn nnnnnnnnnn nnnnnnnnnn
       61 nnnnnnnnnn nnnnnnnnnn nnnnnnnnnn nnnnnnnnnn nnnnnnnnnn nnnnnnnnnn
      121 nnnnnnnnnn nnnnncnnnn nnnnnnnnnn nnnnnnnnnn nnnnnnnnnn nnnnnnnnnn
      181 nnnnnnnnnn nnnnnnnnnn nnnnnnnnnn nnnnnnnnnn nnnnnnnann nnnnnnnnnn
      241 nnnnnnnnnn nnnnnnnnnn nnnnnnnnnn nnnnnnncct ttgacgttgg agtccacgtt
      301 ctttnnnnnn nnnnnnnnnn nnnnnnnnnn nnnnnnnnnn naccctatct cggtctattc
      361 ttttgattta taagggattt tgccgatttc ggcctattgg ttaaaaaatg agctgattta
      421 acaaaaattt aacgcgaatt ttaacaaaat attaacgttt acaatttcag gtggcacttt
      481 tcggggaaat gtgcgcggaa cccctatttg tttatttttc taaatacatt caaatatgta
      541 tccgctcatg aattaattct tagaaaaact catcgagcat caaatgaaac tgcaatttat
      601 tcatatcagg attatcaata ccatattttt gaaaaagccg tttctgtaat gaaggagaaa
      661 actcaccgag gcagttccat aggatggcaa gatcctggta tcggtctgcg attccgactc
      721 gtccaacatc aatacaacct attaatttcc cctcgtcaaa aataaggtta tcaagtgaga
      781 aatcaccatg agtgacgact gaatccggtg agaatggcaa aagtttatgc atttctttcc
      841 agacttgttc aacaggccag ccattacgct cgtcatcaaa atcactcgca tcaaccaaac
      901 cgttattcat tcgtgattgc gcctgagcga gacgaaatac gcgatcgctg ttaaaaggac
      961 aattacaaac aggaatcgaa tgcaaccggc gcaggaacac tgccagcgca tcaacaatat
     1021 tttcacctga atcaggatat tcttctaata cctggaatgc tgttttcccg gggatcgcag
     1081 tggtgagtaa ccatgcatca tcaggagtac ggataaaatg cttgatggtc ggaagaggca
     1141 taaattccgt cagccagttt agtctgacca tctcatctgt aacatcattg gcaacgctac
     1201 ctttgccatg tttcagaaac aactctggcg catcgggctt cccatacaat cgatagattg
     1261 tcgcacctga ttgcccgaca ttatcgcgag cccatttata cccatataaa tcagcatcca
     1321 tgttggaatt taatcgcggc ctagagcaag acgtttcccg ttgaatatgg ctcataacac
     1381 cccttgtatt actgtttatg taagcagaca gttttattgt tcatgaccaa aatcccttaa
     1441 cgtgagtttt cgttccactg agcgtcagac cccgtagaaa agatcaaagg atcttcttga
     1501 gatccttttt ttctgcgcgt aatctgctgc ttgcaaacaa aaaaaccacc gctaccagcg
     1561 gtggtttgtt tgccggatca agagctacca actctttttc cgaaggtaac tggcttcagc
     1621 agagcgcaga taccaaatac tgtccttcta gtgtagccgt agttaggcca ccacttcaag
     1681 aactctgtag caccgcctac atacctcgct ctgctaatcc tgttaccagt ggctgctgcc
     1741 agtggcgata agtcgtgtct taccgggttg gactcaagac gatagttacc ggataaggcg
     1801 cagcggtcgg gctgaacggg gggttcgtgc acacagccca gcttggagcg aacgacctac
     1861 accgaactga gatacctaca gcgtgagcta tgagaaagcg ccacgcttcc cgaagggaga
     1921 aaggcggaca ggtatccggt aagcggcagg gtcggaacag gagagcgcac gagggagctt
     1981 ccagggggaa acgcctggta tctttatagt cctgtcgggt ttcgccacct ctgacttgag
     2041 cgtcgatttt tgtgatgctc gtcagggggg cggagcctat ggaaaaacgc cagcaacgcg
     2101 gcctttttac ggttcctggc cttttgctgg ccttttgctc acatgttctt tcctgcgtta
     2161 tcccctgatt ctgtggataa ccgtattacc gcctttgagt gagctgatac cgctcgccgc
     2221 agccgaacga ccgagcgcag cgagtcagtg agcgaggaag cggaagagcg cctgatgcgg
     2281 tattttctcc ttacgcatct gtgcggtatt tcacaccgca tatatggtgc actctcagta
     2341 caatctgctc tgatgccgca tagttaagcc agtatacact ccgctatcgc tacgtgactg
     2401 ggtcatggct gcgccccgac acccgccaac acccgctgac gcgccctgac gggcttgtct
     2461 gctcccggca tccgcttaca gacaagctgt gaccgtctcc gggagctgca tgtgtcagag
     2521 gttttcaccg tcatcaccga aacgcgcgag gcagctgcgg taaagctcat cagcgtggtc
     2581 gtgaagcgat tcacagatgt ctgcctgttc atccgcgtcc agctcgttga gtttctccag
     2641 aagcgttaat gtctggcttc tgataaagcg ggccatgtta agggcggttt tttcctgttt
     2701 ggtcactgat gcctccgtgt aagggggatt tctgttcatg ggggtaatga taccgatgaa
     2761 acgagagagg atgctcacga tacgggttac tgatgatgaa catgcccggt tactggaacg
     2821 ttgtgagggt aaacaactgg cggtatggat gcggcgggac cagagaaaaa tcactcaggg
     2881 tcaatgccag cgcttcgtta atacagatgt aggtgttcca cagggtagcc agcagcatcc
     2941 tgcgatgcag atccggaaca taatggtgca gggcgctgac ttccgcgttt ccagacttta
     3001 cgaaacacgg aaaccgaaga ccattcatgt tgttgctcag gtcgcagacg ttttgcagca
     3061 gcagtcgctt cacgttcgct cgcgtatcgg tgattcattc tgctaaccag taaggcaacc
     3121 ccgccagcct agccgggtcc tcaacgacag gagcacgatc atgcgcaccc gtggggccgc
     3181 catgccggcg ataatggcct gcttctcgcc gaaacgtttg gtggcgggac cagtgacgaa
     3241 ggcttgagcg agggcgtgca agattccgaa taccgcaagc gacaggccga tcatcgtcgc
     3301 gctccagcga aagcggtcct cgccgaaaat gacccagagc gctgccggca cctgtcctac
     3361 gagttgcatg ataaagaaga cagtcataag tgcggcgacg atagtcatgc cccgcgccca
     3421 ccggaaggag ctgactgggt tgaaggctct caagggcatc ggtcgagatc ccggtgccta
     3481 atgagtgagc taacttacat taattgcgtt gcgctcactg cccgctttcc agtcgggaaa
     3541 cctgtcgtgc cagctgcatt aatgaatcgg ccaacgcgcg gggagaggcg gtttgcgtat
     3601 tgggcgccag ggtggttttt cttttcacca gtgagacggg caacagctga ttgcccttca
     3661 ccgcctggcc ctgagagagt tgcagcaagc ggtccacgct ggtttgcccc agcaggcgaa
     3721 aatcctgttt gatggtggtt aacggcggga tataacatga gctgtcttcg gtatcgtcgt
     3781 atcccactac cgagatatcc gcaccaacgc gcagcccgga ctcggtaatg gcgcgcattg
     3841 cgcccagcgc catctgatcg ttggcaacca gcatcgcagt gggaacgatg ccctcattca
     3901 gcatttgcat ggtttgttga aaaccggaca tggcactcca gtcgccttcc cgttccgcta
     3961 tcggctgaat ttgattgcga gtgagatatt tatgccagcc agccagacgc agacgcgccg
     4021 agacagaact taatgggccc gctaacagcg cgatttgctg gtgacccaat gcgaccagat
     4081 gctccacgcc cagtcgcgta ccgtcttcat gggagaaaat aatactgttg atgggtgtct
     4141 ggtcagagac atcaagaaat aacgccggaa cattagtgca ggcagcttcc acagcaatgg
     4201 catcctggtc atccagcgga tagttaatga tcagcccact gacgcgttgc gcgagaagat
     4261 tgtgcaccgc cgctttacag gcttcgacgc cgcttcgttc taccatcgac accaccacgc
     4321 tggcacccag ttgatcggcg cgagatttaa tcgccgcgac aatttgcgac ggcgcgtgca
     4381 gggccagact ggaggtggca acgccaatca gcaacgactg tttgcccgcc agttgttgtg
     4441 ccacgcggtt gggaatgtaa ttcagctccg ccatcgccgc ttccactttt tcccgcgttt
     4501 tcgcagaaac gtggctggcc tggttcacca cgcgggaaac ggtctgataa gagacaccgg
     4561 catactctgc gacatcgtat aacgttactg gtttcacatt caccaccctg aattgactct
     4621 cttccgggcg ctatcatgcc ataccgcgaa aggttttgcg ccattcgatg gtgtccggga
     4681 tctcgacgct ctcccttatg cgactcctgc attaggaagc agcccagtag taggttgagg
     4741 ccgttgagca ccgccgccgc aaggaatggt gcatgcaagg agatggcgcc caacagtccc
     4801 ccggccacgg ggcctgccac catacccacg ccgaaacaag cgctcatgag cccgaagtgg
     4861 cgagcccgat cttccccatc ggtgatgtcg gcgatatagg cgccagcaac cgcacctgtg
     4921 gcgccggtga tgccggccac gatgcgtccg gcgtagagga tcgagatctc gatcccgcga
     4981 aatggagtaa tacgactcac tataggggaa ttgtgagcgg ataacaattc ccctctagaa
     5041 ataattttgt ttaactttaa gaaggagata tacaatgaaa aagacagcta tcgcgattgc
     5101 agtggcactg gctggtttcg ctaccgttgc gcaagctcat caccatcacc atcacgaaaa
     5161 cctatacttc caaggtcaaa cgcccaagaa catcgtttcg atcgacacgc aaagcgactg
     5221 cccgctggcc ctcaaaaccg gtcagacgct gatcctcacg ctgcccagca acccgacgac
     5281 cggctttcgc tggctgaccc agaacccggc gcaaagtatc ctgcgcagcc ttgggccgga
     5341 ggtgtacgcc aacgccgaga gcaaggagat ggtcggcaac ggtgggcagt cggtctggcg
     5401 ctacaaggca actgacgcag ggaccgggcg actggtgatg acctaccagc agccgtgggc
     5461 tccggaggtg ccgccggagc agaccttcga gtgcgcaatc acggtgaact gagcttggat
     5521 ccggctgcta acaaagcccg aaaggaagct gagttggctg ctgccaccgc tgagcaataa
     5581 ctagcataac cccttggggc ctctaaacgg gtcttgaggg gttttttgct gaaaggagga
     5641 actatatccg gatcgct
//
