# Supplementary material for: Bioengineering secreted proteases converts divergent Rcr3 orthologs and paralogs into extracellular immune co-receptors
Source: bioRxiv preprint, doi:10.1101/2024.02.14.580413, version 2 (2024-05-23)
Supplement: Dataset S2 [file 580413_file07.zip › S2_Dataset/pJK100-027.gb]

LOCUS       pJK100-027              7147 bp    DNA     circular UNA 29-JAN-2024
DEFINITION  pL2M-2x35S::NtPR1a-P0P1R2R3P4R5P6.
ACCESSION   urn.local...2cuz-ecqffyf
VERSION     urn.local...2cuz-ecqffyf
KEYWORDS    .
SOURCE      
  ORGANISM  .
FEATURES             Location/Qualifiers
     misc_feature    1..2785
                     /note="pVS1ori short"
                     /note="Derived using Geneious Prime 2023.1.2 'Annotate
                     from Database' based on nucleotide similarity"
                     /label="pVS1ori short"
     CDS             193..822
                     /note="StaA; similar to IncC2"
                     /codon_start=1
                     /transl_table=11
                     /product="pVS1 partitioning protein"
                     /protein_id="AAD19678.1"
                     /db_xref="GI:4378781"
                     /note="Derived using Geneious Prime 2023.1.2 'Annotate
                     from Database' based on protein similarity"
                     /label="pVS1 partitioning protein CDS"
     CDS             843..1058
                     /note="ORF3; not required for stable maintenance"
                     /codon_start=1
                     /transl_table=11
                     /product="hypothetical protein"
                     /protein_id="AAD19679.1"
                     /db_xref="GI:4378782"
                     /note="Derived using Geneious Prime 2023.1.2 'Annotate
                     from Database' based on protein similarity"
                     /label="hypothetical protein CDS"
     misc_feature    1089..1101
                     /name="KorB box"
                     /note="KorB box"
                     /note="Derived using Geneious Prime 2023.1.2 'Annotate
                     from Database' based on nucleotide similarity"
                     /label="KorB box"
     CDS             1217..2323
                     /note="RepA"
                     /transl_table=11
                     /product="pVS1 replication protein"
                     /protein_id="AAD19680.1"
                     /db_xref="GI:4378783"
                     /note="Derived using Geneious Prime 2023.1.2 'Annotate
                     from Database' based on protein similarity"
                     /label="pVS1 replication protein CDS"
     rep_origin      2389..2583
                     /note="pVS1 origin of replication"
                     /note="Derived using Geneious Prime 2023.1.2 'Annotate
                     from Database' based on nucleotide similarity"
                     /label="pVS1 origin of replication rep origin"
     misc_feature    2389..2396
                     /note="DnaA box"
                     /note="Derived using Geneious Prime 2023.1.2 'Annotate
                     from Database' based on nucleotide similarity"
                     /label="DnaA box"
     repeat_region   2400..2483
                     /note="21 bp repeats"
                     /rpt_type="direct"
                     /note="Derived using Geneious Prime 2023.1.2 'Annotate
                     from Database' based on nucleotide similarity"
                     /label="21 bp repeats repeat region"
     misc_feature    2484..2575
                     /note="AT-rich region"
                     /note="Derived using Geneious Prime 2023.1.2 'Annotate
                     from Database' based on nucleotide similarity"
                     /label="AT-rich region"
     misc_feature    2576..2583
                     /note="DnaA box"
                     /note="Derived using Geneious Prime 2023.1.2 'Annotate
                     from Database' based on nucleotide similarity"
                     /label="DnaA box"
     promoter        2791..2895
                     /gene="bla"
                     /note="AmpR promoter"
                     /note="Derived using Geneious Prime 2023.1.2 'Annotate
                     from Database' based on nucleotide similarity"
                     /label="bla promoter"
     CDS             2896..3690
                     /gene="aphA"
                     /function="kanamycin resistance"
                     /codon_start=1
                     /transl_table=11
                     /product="aminoglycoside 3'-phosphotransferase"
                     /protein_id="ADZ30886.1"
                     /db_xref="GI:325559604"
                     /note="Derived using Geneious Prime 2023.1.2 'Annotate
                     from Database' based on protein similarity"
                     /label="aphA CDS"
     terminator      3691..3838
                     /Note="Beta-lactamase TEM terminator"
                     /note="Derived using Geneious Prime 2023.1.2 'Annotate
                     from Database' based on nucleotide similarity"
                     /label="bla terminator"
     terminator      complement(3840..3878)
                     /name="Tndr"
                     /note="rho independent terminator"
                     /note="Derived using Geneious Prime 2023.1.2 'Annotate
                     from Database' based on nucleotide similarity"
                     /label="Tndr"
     rep_origin      3881..4449
                     /direction="RIGHT"
                     /note="high-copy-number ColE1/pMB1/pBR322/pUC origin of 
                     replication; ori"
                     /note="Derived using Geneious Prime 2023.1.2 'Annotate
                     from Database' based on nucleotide similarity"
                     /label="ori rep origin"
     misc_RNA        3897..4449
                     /name="RNA-II"
                     /note="Derived using Geneious Prime 2023.1.2 'Annotate
                     from Database' based on nucleotide similarity"
                     /label="RNA-II"
     terminator      complement(3898..3931)
                     /name="Tndr"
                     /note="rho independent terminator"
                     /note="Derived using Geneious Prime 2023.1.2 'Annotate
                     from Database' based on nucleotide similarity"
                     /label="Tndr"
     misc_RNA        complement(3900..4007)
                     /name="RNA-I"
                     /note="Derived using Geneious Prime 2023.1.2 'Annotate
                     from Database' based on nucleotide similarity"
                     /label="RNA-I"
     misc_feature    4516..4662
                     /note="LB; left border. Identical to sequence near
                     agrocinopine synthase on Agrobacterium tumefaciens strain
                     1D1460 plasmid pTi1D1460 (CP032929 nucleotides 161,573 -
                     161,719). "
                     /note="Derived using Geneious Prime 2023.1.2 'Annotate
                     from Database' based on nucleotide similarity"
                     /label="LB; left border"
     misc_feature    4585..4609
                     /note="T-DNA left border sequence (Thole et al., (2007)
                     Plant Physiol 145:1211-1219)"
                     /note="Derived using Geneious Prime 2023.1.2 'Annotate
                     from Database' based on nucleotide similarity"
                     /label="misc"
     promoter        4700..5443
                     /note="Double CaMV 35S"
                     /note="Derived using Geneious Prime 2023.1.2 'Annotate
                     from Database' based on nucleotide similarity"
                     /label="2x35S pro (Plant Parts Kit)"
     misc_feature    5476..5530
                     /note="TMV Omega; translational enhancer from the tobacco
                     mosaic virus 5'-leader sequence (Gallie et al., 1988)"
                     /note="Derived using Geneious Prime 2023.1.2 'Annotate
                     from Database' based on nucleotide similarity"
                     /label="TMV Omega (Plant parts kit)"
     sig_peptide     5538..5627
                     /peptide="MGFVLFSQLPSFLLVSTLLLFLVISHSCRA"
                     /note="Derived using Geneious Prime 2023.1.2 'Annotate
                     from Database' based on protein similarity"
                     /label="signal peptide"
     CDS             5538..5627
                     /codon_start=1
                     /transl_table=1
                     /note="Nicotiana tabacum PR1a signal peptide (AA 1 to 30)"
                     /note="Derived using Geneious Prime 2023.1.2 'Annotate
                     from Database' based on protein similarity"
                     /label="NtPR1a SP CDS"
     CDS             join(5628,5818..5822)
                     /label="linker CDS"
     intron          5629..5817
                     /Note="Portable intron (PIV2 aka IV2)"
                     /note="Derived using Geneious Prime 2023.1.2 'Annotate
                     from Database' based on nucleotide similarity"
                     /label="PIV2"
     CDS             <5823..>6125
                     /gene="pip1"
                     /product="phytophthora-inhibited protease 1"
                     /protein_id="ABG23376.1"
                     /db_xref="GI:108937128"
                     /note="Derived using Geneious Prime 2020.1.1 'Annotate
                     from Database' based on nucleotide similarity"
                     /label="Pip1 pro-domain fragment CDS"
     CDS             <6126..>6206
                     /gene="pip1"
                     /product="phytophthora-inhibited protease 1"
                     /protein_id="ABG23376.1"
                     /db_xref="GI:108937128"
                     /note="Derived using Geneious Prime 2020.1.1 'Annotate
                     from Database' based on nucleotide similarity"
                     /label="Pip1 fragment 1 CDS"
     CDS             <6207..>6311
                     /gene="Rcr3"
                     /note="required for Cf-2-dependent disease resistance"
                     /product="cysteine protease"
                     /protein_id="AAM19207.1"
                     /db_xref="GI:20334373"
                     /note="Derived using Geneious Prime 2020.1.1 'Annotate
                     from Database' based on nucleotide similarity"
                     /label="Rcr3pim fragment 2 CDS"
     CDS             <6312..>6380
                     /gene="Rcr3"
                     /note="required for Cf-2-dependent disease resistance"
                     /product="cysteine protease"
                     /protein_id="AAM19207.1"
                     /db_xref="GI:20334373"
                     /note="Derived using Geneious Prime 2020.1.1 'Annotate
                     from Database' based on nucleotide similarity"
                     /label="Rcr3pim fragment 3 CDS"
     CDS             <6381..>6500
                     /gene="pip1"
                     /product="phytophthora-inhibited protease 1"
                     /protein_id="ABG23376.1"
                     /db_xref="GI:108937128"
                     /note="Derived using Geneious Prime 2020.1.1 'Annotate
                     from Database' based on nucleotide similarity"
                     /label="Pip1 fragment 4 CDS"
     CDS             <6501..>6638
                     /gene="Rcr3"
                     /note="required for Cf-2-dependent disease resistance"
                     /product="cysteine protease"
                     /protein_id="AAM19207.1"
                     /db_xref="GI:20334373"
                     /note="Derived using Geneious Prime 2020.1.1 'Annotate
                     from Database' based on nucleotide similarity"
                     /label="Rcr3pim fragment 5 CDS"
     CDS             <6639..6764
                     /gene="pip1"
                     /product="phytophthora-inhibited protease 1"
                     /protein_id="ABG23376.1"
                     /db_xref="GI:108937128"
                     /note="Derived using Geneious Prime 2020.1.1 'Annotate
                     from Database' based on nucleotide similarity"
                     /label="Pip1 fragment 6 CDS"
     terminator      6769..6972
                     /note="CaMV poly(A) signal; cauliflower mosaic virus
                     polyadenylation signal"
                     /note="Plant parts kit"
                     /note="Derived using Geneious Prime 2023.1.2 'Annotate
                     from Database' based on nucleotide similarity"
                     /label="35S terminator"
     misc_feature    complement(7018..7143)
                     /note="RB; Right border. Identical to sequence near
                     D-nopaline dehydrogenase on Agrobacterium tumefaciens
                     strain 1D1460 plasmid pTi1D1460. Partial RB overdrive
                     sequence (CP032929 nucleotides 186,435 - 186,560)."
                     /label="RB partial overdrive sequence"
     misc_feature    7036..7060
                     /note="T-DNA right border sequence (Thole et al., (2007)
                     Plant Physiol 145:1211-1219)"
                     /note="Derived using Geneious Prime 2023.1.2 'Annotate
                     from Database' based on nucleotide similarity"
                     /label="misc"
ORIGIN      
        1 cgtgcggctg catgaaatcc tggccggttt gtctgatgcc aagctggcgg cctggccggc
       61 cagcttggcc gctgaagaaa ccgagcgccg ccgtctaaaa aggtgatgtg tatttgagta
      121 aaacagcttg cgtcatgcgg tcgctgcgta tatgatgcga tgagtaaata aacaaatacg
      181 caaggggaac gcatgaaggt tatcgctgta cttaaccaga aaggcgggtc aggcaagacg
      241 accatcgcaa cccatctagc ccgcgccctg caactcgccg gggccgatgt tctgttagtc
      301 gattccgatc cccagggcag tgcccgcgat tgggcggccg tgcgggaaga tcaaccgcta
      361 accgttgtcg gcatcgaccg cccgacgatt gaccgcgacg tgaaggccat cggccggcgc
      421 gacttcgtag tgatcgacgg agcgccccag gcggcggact tggctgtgtc cgcgatcaag
      481 gcagccgact tcgtgctgat tccggtgcag ccaagccctt acgacatatg ggccaccgcc
      541 gacctggtgg agctggttaa gcagcgcatt gaggtcacgg atggaaggct acaagcggcc
      601 tttgtcgtgt cgcgggcgat caaaggcacg cgcatcggcg gtgaggttgc cgaggcgctg
      661 gccgggtacg agctgcccat tcttgagtcc cgtatcacgc agcgcgtgag ctacccaggc
      721 actgccgccg ccggcacaac cgttcttgaa tcagaacccg agggcgacgc tgcccgcgag
      781 gtccaggcgc tggccgctga aattaaatca aaactcattt gagttaatga ggtaaagaga
      841 aaatgagcaa aagcacaaac acgctaagtg ccggccgtcc gagcgcacgc agcagcaagg
      901 ctgcaacgtt ggccagcctg gcagacacgc cagccatgaa gcgggtcaac tttcagttgc
      961 cggcggagga tcacaccaag ctgaagatgt acgcggtacg ccaaggcaag accattaccg
     1021 agctgctatc tgaatacatc gcgcagctac cagagtaaat gagcaaatga ataaatgagt
     1081 agatgaattt tagcggctaa aggaggcggc atggaaaatc aagaacaacc aggcaccgac
     1141 gccgtggaat gccccatgtg tggaggaacg ggcggttggc caggcgtaag cggctgggtt
     1201 gtctgccggc cctgcaatgg cactggaacc cccaagcccg aggaatcggc gtgacggtcg
     1261 caaaccatcc ggcccggtac aaatcggcgc ggcgctgggt gatgacctgg tggagaagtt
     1321 gaaggccgcg caggccgccc agcggcaacg catcgaggca gaagcacgcc ccggtgaatc
     1381 gtggcaagcg gccgctgatc gaatccgcaa agaatcccgg caaccgccgg cagccggtgc
     1441 gccgtcgatt aggaagccgc ccaagggcga cgagcaacca gattttttcg ttccgatgct
     1501 ctatgacgtg ggcacccgcg atagtcgcag catcatggac gtggccgttt tccgtctgtc
     1561 gaagcgtgac cgacgagctg gcgaggtgat ccgctacgag cttccagacg ggcacgtaga
     1621 ggtttccgca gggccggccg gcatggccag tgtgtgggat tacgacctgg tactgatggc
     1681 ggtttcccat ctaaccgaat ccatgaaccg ataccgggaa gggaagggag acaagcccgg
     1741 ccgcgtgttc cgtccacacg ttgcggacgt actcaagttc tgccggcgag ccgatggcgg
     1801 aaagcagaaa gacgacctgg tagaaacctg cattcggtta aacaccacgc acgttgccat
     1861 gcagcgtacg aagaaggcca agaacggccg cctggtgacg gtatccgagg gtgaagcctt
     1921 gattagccgc tacaagatcg taaagagcga aaccgggcgg ccggagtaca tcgagatcga
     1981 gctagctgat tggatgtacc gcgagatcac agaaggcaag aacccggacg tgctgacggt
     2041 tcaccccgat tactttttga tcgatcccgg catcggccgt tttctctacc gcctggcacg
     2101 ccgcgccgca ggcaaggcag aagccagatg gttgttcaag acgatctacg aacgcagtgg
     2161 cagcgccgga gagttcaaga agttctgttt caccgtgcgc aagctgatcg ggtcaaatga
     2221 cctgccggag tacgatttga aggaggaggc ggggcaggct ggcccgatcc tagtcatgcg
     2281 ctaccgcaac ctgatcgagg gcgaagcatc cgccggttcc taatgtacgg agcagatgct
     2341 agggcaaatt gccctagcag gggaaaaagg tcgaaaaagc ttctttcctg tggatagcac
     2401 gtacattggg aacccaaagc cgtacattgg gaaccggaac ccgtacattg ggaacccaaa
     2461 gccgtacatt gggaaccggt cacacatgta agtgactgat ataaaagaga aaaaaggcga
     2521 tttttccgcc taaaactctt taaaacttat taaaactctt aaaacccgcc tggcctgtgc
     2581 ataactgtct ggccagcgca cagccgaaca gctgcaaaaa gcgcctaccc ttcggtcgct
     2641 gcgctcccta cgccccgccg cttcgcgtcg gcctatcgcg gccgctggcc gctcaaaaat
     2701 ggctggccta cggccaggca atctaccagg gcgcggacaa gccgcgccgt cgccactcga
     2761 ccgccggcgc ccacatcaag gctccgagtg cgcggaaccc ctatttgttt atttttctaa
     2821 atacattcaa atatgtatcc gctcatgaga caataaccct gataaatgct tcaataatat
     2881 tgaaaaagga agagtatggc taaaatgaga atatcaccgg aattgaaaaa actgatcgaa
     2941 aaataccgct gcgtaaaaga tacggaagga atgtctcctg ctaaggtata taagctggtg
     3001 ggagaaaatg aaaacctata tttaaaaatg acggacagcc ggtataaagg gaccacctat
     3061 gatgtggaac gggaaaagga catgatgcta tggctggaag gaaagctgcc tgttccaaag
     3121 gtcctgcact ttgaacggca tgatggctgg agcaatctgc tcatgagtga ggccgatggc
     3181 gtcctttgct cggaagagta tgaagatgaa caaagccctg aaaagattat cgagctgtat
     3241 gcggagtgca tcaggctctt tcactccatc gacatatcgg attgtcccta tacgaatagc
     3301 ttagacagcc gcttagccga attggattac ttactgaata acgatctggc cgatgtggat
     3361 tgcgaaaact gggaagagga cactccattt aaagatccgc gcgagctgta tgatttttta
     3421 aagacggaaa agcccgaaga ggaacttgtc ttttcccacg gcgacctggg agacagcaac
     3481 atctttgtga aagatggcaa agtaagtggc tttattgatc ttgggagaag cggcagggcg
     3541 gacaagtggt atgacattgc cttctgcgtc cggtcgctca gggaggatat cggggaagaa
     3601 cagtatgtcg agctattttt tgacttactg gggatcaagc ctgattggga gaaaataaaa
     3661 tattatattt tactggatga attgttttag ctgtcagacc aagtttactc atatatactt
     3721 tagattgatt taaaacttca tttttaattt aaaaggatct aggtgaagat cctttttgat
     3781 aatctcatga ccaaaatccc ttaacgtgag ttttcgttcc actgagcgtc agaccccgta
     3841 gaaaagatca aaggatcttc ttgagatcct ttttttctgc gcgtaatctg ctgcttgcaa
     3901 acaaaaaaac caccgctacc agcggtggtt tgtttgccgg atcaagagct accaactctt
     3961 tttccgaagg taactggctt cagcagagcg cagataccaa atactgttct tctagtgtag
     4021 ccgtagttag gccaccactt caagaactct gtagcaccgc ctacatacct cgctctgcta
     4081 atcctgttac cagtggctgc tgccagtggc gataagtcgt gtcttaccgg gttggactca
     4141 agacgatagt taccggataa ggcgcagcgg tcgggctgaa cggggggttc gtgcacacag
     4201 cccagcttgg agcgaacgac ctacaccgaa ctgagatacc tacagcgtga gctatgagaa
     4261 agcgccacgc ttcccgaagg gagaaaggcg gacaggtatc cggtaagcgg cagggtcgga
     4321 acaggagagc gcacgaggga gcttccaggg ggaaacgcct ggtatcttta tagtcctgtc
     4381 gggtttcgcc acctctgact tgagcgtcga tttttgtgat gctcgtcagg ggggcggagc
     4441 ctatggaaaa acgccagcaa cgcggccttt ttacggttcc tgctcggatc tgttggaccg
     4501 gacagtagtc atggttgatg ggctgcctgt atcgagtggt gattttgtgc cgagctgccg
     4561 gtcggggagc tgttggctgg ctggtggcag gatatattgt ggtgtaaaca aattgacgct
     4621 tagacaactt aataacacat tgcggacgtt tttaatgtac tggggttgaa cactctgtgc
     4681 cgaattcgga tccggaggtc aacatggtgg agcacgacac tctggtctac tccaaaaatg
     4741 tcaaagatac agtctcagaa gatcaaaggg ctattgagac ttttcaacaa aggataattt
     4801 cgggaaacct cctcggattc cattgcccag ctatctgtca cttcatcgaa aggacagtag
     4861 aaaaggaagg tggctcctac aaatgccatc attgcgataa aggaaaggct atcattcaag
     4921 atctctctgc cgacagtggt cccaaagatg gacccccacc cacgaggagc atcgtggaaa
     4981 aagaagaggt tccaaccacg tctacaaagc aagtggattg atgtgataac atggtggagc
     5041 acgacactct ggtctactcc aaaaatgtca aagatacagt ctcagaagat caaagggcta
     5101 ttgagacttt tcaacaaagg ataatttcgg gaaacctcct cggattccat tgcccagcta
     5161 tctgtcactt catcgaaagg acagtagaaa aggaaggtgg ctcctacaaa tgccatcatt
     5221 gcgataaagg aaaggctatc attcaagatc tctctgccga cagtggtccc aaagatggac
     5281 ccccacccac gaggagcatc gtggaaaaag aagaggttcc aaccacgtct acaaagcaag
     5341 tggattgatg tgacatctcc actgacgtaa gggatgacgc acaatcccac tatccttcgc
     5401 aagacccttc ctctatataa ggaagttcat ttcatttgga gaggacacgc tcgagtataa
     5461 gagctcattt ttacaacaat taccaacaac aacaaacaac aaacaacatt acaattacat
     5521 ttacaattat cgatacaatg ggatttgttc tcttttcaca attgccttca tttcttcttg
     5581 tctctacact tctcttattc ctagtaatat cccactcttg ccgtgcaggt aagtttctgc
     5641 ttctaccttt gatatatata taataattat cattaattag tagtaatata atatttcaaa
     5701 tatttttttc aaaataaaag aatgtagtat atagcaattg cttttctgta gtttataagt
     5761 gtgtatattt taatttataa cttttctaat atatgaccaa aatttgttga tgtgcaggag
     5821 gtcgcaactt aaaagaatta tccatgcttg aaaggcatga aaattggatg gttcatcatg
     5881 gacgtgtata caaagatgat atagaaaaag aacaccgctt caagacattc aaggaaaacg
     5941 ttgagttcat cgaatctttc aacaagaacg gaactcaacg ttataagcta gccgtcaata
     6001 aatatgctga tctgaccact gaggaattca caacatcatt tatggggctc gacacttcat
     6061 tactatccca gcaagaatca acagctacaa caacgtcctt taaatatgat agtgtgactg
     6121 aagtgccgaa tagcatggac tggagaaaga gagggagtgt cacaggagtc aaggatcaag
     6181 gtgtatgtgg atgttgttgg gcattttctg cagttggatc actagaagga gcctacaaaa
     6241 ttgcaacagg caacttgatg gaattctctg aacaggaact tctcgattgc accaccaaca
     6301 attatggctg caacggaggt ttaatgacga atgcattcga ttttatcata gaaaatggtg
     6361 gaatttcaag ggaatcagac tatccttatg aagaagctca aaatgtttgc aagaccgaac
     6421 aaccagcagc agttactatc aatggctacg aagtcgtacc atctgacgag tcatcgttgt
     6481 tgaaagctgt agtgaatcag ccagtgtcca ttggaatagc tgctagccaa gatttacagt
     6541 tttacgcggg aggaacttat gacggaaact gtgccgatca aattaaccat gctgtaacag
     6601 cgataggata tggaactgat gaggaaggtc agaaatattg gatagtgaag aattcatggg
     6661 ggagtgattg gggtgaggaa ggatatatga gaattgctag agatgttgga gttgatggtg
     6721 gccattgtgg cattgcaaag gttgcgtcgt tccctactgc ttgagcttct ctagctagag
     6781 tcgatcgaca agctcgagtt tctccataat aatgtgtgag tagttcccag ataagggaat
     6841 tagggttcct atagggtttc gctcatgtgt tgagcatata agaaaccctt agtatgtatt
     6901 tgtatttgta aaatacttct atcaataaaa tttctaattc ctaaaaccaa aatccagtac
     6961 taaaatccag atcgctgcaa gaggatgcac atgtgaccga gggacacgaa gtgatccgtt
     7021 taaactatca gtgtttgaca ggatatattg gcgggtaaac ctaagagaaa agagcgttta
     7081 ttagaataat cggatattta aaagggcgtg aaaaggttta tccgttcgtc catttgtatg
     7141 tgccagc
//
