# Supplementary material for: Bioengineering secreted proteases converts divergent Rcr3 orthologs and paralogs into extracellular immune co-receptors
Source: bioRxiv preprint, doi:10.1101/2024.02.14.580413, version 2 (2024-05-23)
Supplement: Dataset S2 [file 580413_file07.zip › S2_Dataset/pJK235-046.gb]

LOCUS       pJK235-046              8841 bp    DNA     circular UNA 29-JAN-2024
DEFINITION  pL2M-P19//2x35S::NtPR1a-P0P1P2R3P5i2-P6i11.
ACCESSION   urn.local...2d0s-ecqffzq
VERSION     urn.local...2d0s-ecqffzq
KEYWORDS    .
SOURCE      
  ORGANISM  .
FEATURES             Location/Qualifiers
     misc_feature    1..2785
                     /note="pVS1ori short"
                     /note="Derived using Geneious Prime 2023.1.2 'Annotate
                     from Database' based on nucleotide similarity"
                     /label="pVS1ori short"
     CDS             193..822
                     /note="StaA; similar to IncC2"
                     /codon_start=1
                     /transl_table=11
                     /product="pVS1 partitioning protein"
                     /protein_id="AAD19678.1"
                     /db_xref="GI:4378781"
                     /note="Derived using Geneious Prime 2023.1.2 'Annotate
                     from Database' based on protein similarity"
                     /label="pVS1 partitioning protein CDS"
     CDS             843..1058
                     /note="ORF3; not required for stable maintenance"
                     /codon_start=1
                     /transl_table=11
                     /product="hypothetical protein"
                     /protein_id="AAD19679.1"
                     /db_xref="GI:4378782"
                     /note="Derived using Geneious Prime 2023.1.2 'Annotate
                     from Database' based on protein similarity"
                     /label="hypothetical protein CDS"
     misc_feature    1089..1101
                     /name="KorB box"
                     /note="KorB box"
                     /note="Derived using Geneious Prime 2023.1.2 'Annotate
                     from Database' based on nucleotide similarity"
                     /label="KorB box"
     CDS             1217..2323
                     /note="RepA"
                     /transl_table=11
                     /product="pVS1 replication protein"
                     /protein_id="AAD19680.1"
                     /db_xref="GI:4378783"
                     /note="Derived using Geneious Prime 2023.1.2 'Annotate
                     from Database' based on protein similarity"
                     /label="pVS1 replication protein CDS"
     rep_origin      2389..2583
                     /note="pVS1 origin of replication"
                     /note="Derived using Geneious Prime 2023.1.2 'Annotate
                     from Database' based on nucleotide similarity"
                     /label="pVS1 origin of replication rep origin"
     misc_feature    2389..2396
                     /note="DnaA box"
                     /note="Derived using Geneious Prime 2023.1.2 'Annotate
                     from Database' based on nucleotide similarity"
                     /label="DnaA box"
     repeat_region   2400..2483
                     /note="21 bp repeats"
                     /rpt_type="direct"
                     /note="Derived using Geneious Prime 2023.1.2 'Annotate
                     from Database' based on nucleotide similarity"
                     /label="21 bp repeats repeat region"
     misc_feature    2484..2575
                     /note="AT-rich region"
                     /note="Derived using Geneious Prime 2023.1.2 'Annotate
                     from Database' based on nucleotide similarity"
                     /label="AT-rich region"
     misc_feature    2576..2583
                     /note="DnaA box"
                     /note="Derived using Geneious Prime 2023.1.2 'Annotate
                     from Database' based on nucleotide similarity"
                     /label="DnaA box"
     promoter        2791..2895
                     /gene="bla"
                     /note="AmpR promoter"
                     /note="Derived using Geneious Prime 2023.1.2 'Annotate
                     from Database' based on nucleotide similarity"
                     /label="bla promoter"
     CDS             2896..3690
                     /gene="aphA"
                     /function="kanamycin resistance"
                     /codon_start=1
                     /transl_table=11
                     /product="aminoglycoside 3'-phosphotransferase"
                     /protein_id="ADZ30886.1"
                     /db_xref="GI:325559604"
                     /note="Derived using Geneious Prime 2023.1.2 'Annotate
                     from Database' based on protein similarity"
                     /label="aphA CDS"
     terminator      3691..3838
                     /Note="Beta-lactamase TEM terminator"
                     /note="Derived using Geneious Prime 2023.1.2 'Annotate
                     from Database' based on nucleotide similarity"
                     /label="bla terminator"
     terminator      complement(3840..3878)
                     /name="Tndr"
                     /note="rho independent terminator"
                     /note="Derived using Geneious Prime 2023.1.2 'Annotate
                     from Database' based on nucleotide similarity"
                     /label="Tndr"
     rep_origin      3881..4449
                     /direction="RIGHT"
                     /note="high-copy-number ColE1/pMB1/pBR322/pUC origin of 
                     replication; ori"
                     /note="Derived using Geneious Prime 2023.1.2 'Annotate
                     from Database' based on nucleotide similarity"
                     /label="ori rep origin"
     misc_RNA        3897..4449
                     /name="RNA-II"
                     /note="Derived using Geneious Prime 2023.1.2 'Annotate
                     from Database' based on nucleotide similarity"
                     /label="RNA-II"
     terminator      complement(3898..3931)
                     /name="Tndr"
                     /note="rho independent terminator"
                     /note="Derived using Geneious Prime 2023.1.2 'Annotate
                     from Database' based on nucleotide similarity"
                     /label="Tndr"
     misc_RNA        complement(3900..4007)
                     /name="RNA-I"
                     /note="Derived using Geneious Prime 2023.1.2 'Annotate
                     from Database' based on nucleotide similarity"
                     /label="RNA-I"
     misc_feature    4516..4662
                     /note="LB; left border. Identical to sequence near
                     agrocinopine synthase on Agrobacterium tumefaciens strain
                     1D1460 plasmid pTi1D1460 (CP032929 nucleotides 161,573 -
                     161,719). "
                     /note="Derived using Geneious Prime 2023.1.2 'Annotate
                     from Database' based on nucleotide similarity"
                     /label="LB; left border"
     misc_feature    4585..4609
                     /note="T-DNA left border sequence (Thole et al., (2007)
                     Plant Physiol 145:1211-1219)"
                     /note="Derived using Geneious Prime 2023.1.2 'Annotate
                     from Database' based on nucleotide similarity"
                     /label="misc"
     terminator      complement(4701..5408)
                     /note="OCS terminator"
                     /note="octopine synthase terminator"
                     /note="Derived using Geneious Prime 2023.1.2 'Annotate
                     from Database' based on nucleotide similarity"
                     /label="OCS terminator"
     CDS             complement(5416..5934)
                     /gene="p19"
                     /note="Tombusvirus RNA silencing suppressor 19 kDa
                     protein; similar to CAC01277.1; characterized in PubMed ID
                     18944038"
                     /codon_start=1
                     /transl_table=11
                     /product="RNA silencing suppressor 19 kDa protein"
                     /protein_id="AIN46664.1"
                     /db_xref="GI:684152027"
                     /note="Derived using Geneious Prime 2023.1.2 'Annotate
                     from Database' based on protein similarity"
                     /label="p19 CDS"
     promoter        complement(5939..6319)
                     /note="mas1'-2' mannopine synthase promoter; mas2' drives
                     MCS2 ORF; mas1' truncated by 96 nt; enhancer elements,
                     TATA box, and start codon missing"
                     /note="Derived using Geneious Prime 2023.1.2 'Annotate
                     from Database' based on nucleotide similarity"
                     /label="truncated MAS promoter"
     promoter        6359..7102
                     /note="Double CaMV 35S"
                     /note="Derived using Geneious Prime 2023.1.2 'Annotate
                     from Database' based on nucleotide similarity"
                     /label="2x35S pro (Plant Parts Kit)"
     misc_feature    7135..7189
                     /note="TMV Omega; translational enhancer from the tobacco
                     mosaic virus 5'-leader sequence (Gallie et al., 1988)"
                     /note="Derived using Geneious Prime 2023.1.2 'Annotate
                     from Database' based on nucleotide similarity"
                     /label="TMV Omega (Plant parts kit)"
     sig_peptide     7197..7286
                     /peptide="MGFVLFSQLPSFLLVSTLLLFLVISHSCRA"
                     /note="Derived using Geneious Prime 2023.1.2 'Annotate
                     from Database' based on protein similarity"
                     /label="signal peptide"
     CDS             7197..7286
                     /codon_start=1
                     /transl_table=1
                     /note="Nicotiana tabacum PR1a signal peptide (AA 1 to 30)"
                     /note="Derived using Geneious Prime 2023.1.2 'Annotate
                     from Database' based on protein similarity"
                     /label="NtPR1a SP CDS"
     CDS             join(7287,7477..>7481)
                     /label="GlyGly-Linker"
     intron          7288..7476
                     /Note="Portable intron (PIV2 aka IV2)"
                     /note="Derived using Geneious Prime 2023.1.2 'Annotate
                     from Database' based on nucleotide similarity"
                     /label="PIV2"
     CDS             <7482..>7784
                     /label="PIP1 #0"
     CDS             <7785..>7868
                     /label="PIP1 #1"
     CDS             <7869..>7967
                     /label="PIP1 #2"
     CDS             <7968..>8039
                     /label="RCR3 #3"
     CDS             <8040..>8159
                     /label="PIP1 #4"
     CDS             <8160..>8300
                     /gene="pip1"
                     /codon_start=1
                     /product="phytophthora-inhibited protease 1"
                     /protein_id="ABG23376.1"
                     /db_xref="GI:108937128"
                     /label="PIP1 - Part 5"
     Mutation        8184..8186
                     /created_by="User"
                     /modified_by="User"
                     /label="N>S"
     Mutation        8187..8189
                     /created_by="User"
                     /modified_by="User"
                     /label="D>Q"
     Mutation        8190..8192
                     /created_by="User"
                     /modified_by="User"
                     /label="E>D"
     Mutation        8193..8195
                     /created_by="User"
                     /modified_by="User"
                     /label="F>L"
     Mutation        8196..8198
                     /created_by="User"
                     /modified_by="User"
                     /label="H>Q"
     Mutation        8199..8201
                     /created_by="User"
                     /label="M>F"
     Mutation        8205..8207
                     /created_by="User"
                     /label="G>A"
     Mutation        8208..8210
                     /created_by="User"
                     /label="S>G"
     Mutation        8226..8228
                     /created_by="User"
                     /label="S>N"
     Mutation        8232..8234
                     /created_by="User"
                     /label="N>A"
     Mutation        8235..8237
                     /created_by="User"
                     /label="S>D"
     Mutation        8238..8240
                     /created_by="User"
                     /label="R>Q"
     Mutation        8241..8243
                     /created_by="User"
                     /label="L>I"
     CDS             <8301..8429
                     /label="PIP1 - Part 6"
     Mutation        8304..8306
                     /created_by="User"
                     /label="I"
     Mutation        8307..8309
                     /created_by="User"
                     /label="V"
     Mutation        8325..8327
                     /created_by="User"
                     /modified_by="User"
                     /label="S"
     Mutation        8328..8330
                     /created_by="User"
                     /modified_by="User"
                     /label="D"
     Mutation        8340..8342
                     /created_by="User"
                     /modified_by="User"
                     /label="E"
     Mutation        8346..8348
                     /created_by="User"
                     /label="Y"
     Mutation        8352..8354
                     /created_by="User"
                     /label="R"
     Mutation        8358..8360
                     /created_by="User"
                     /label="A"
     Mutation        8367..8369
                     /created_by="User"
                     /modified_by="User"
                     /label="V"
     Mutation        8373..8375
                     /created_by="User"
                     /modified_by="User"
                     /label="V"
     Mutation        8376..8378
                     /created_by="User"
                     /modified_by="User"
                     /label="S"
     Mutation        8379..8381
                     /created_by="User"
                     /label="G"
     Mutation        8385..8387
                     /created_by="User"
                     /label="H"
     Mutation        8391..8393
                     /created_by="User"
                     /label="G"
     Mutation        8412..8414
                     /created_by="User"
                     /label="F"
     Mutation        8418..8423
                     /created_by="User"
                     /label="T>NI"
     terminator      8434..8637
                     /note="CaMV poly(A) signal; cauliflower mosaic virus
                     polyadenylation signal"
                     /note="Plant parts kit"
                     /note="Derived using Geneious Prime 2023.1.2 'Annotate
                     from Database' based on nucleotide similarity"
                     /label="35S terminator"
     misc_feature    complement(8683..8837)
                     /note="RB; Right border. Identical to sequence near
                     D-nopaline dehydrogenase on Agrobacterium tumefaciens
                     strain 1D1460 plasmid pTi1D1460 (CP032929 nucleotides
                     186,435 - 186,589). "
                     /note="Derived using Geneious Prime 2023.1.2 'Annotate
                     from Database' based on nucleotide similarity"
                     /label="RB"
     misc_feature    8701..8725
                     /note="T-DNA right border sequence (Thole et al., (2007)
                     Plant Physiol 145:1211-1219)"
                     /note="Derived using Geneious Prime 2023.1.2 'Annotate
                     from Database' based on nucleotide similarity"
                     /label="misc"
ORIGIN      
        1 cgtgcggctg catgaaatcc tggccggttt gtctgatgcc aagctggcgg cctggccggc
       61 cagcttggcc gctgaagaaa ccgagcgccg ccgtctaaaa aggtgatgtg tatttgagta
      121 aaacagcttg cgtcatgcgg tcgctgcgta tatgatgcga tgagtaaata aacaaatacg
      181 caaggggaac gcatgaaggt tatcgctgta cttaaccaga aaggcgggtc aggcaagacg
      241 accatcgcaa cccatctagc ccgcgccctg caactcgccg gggccgatgt tctgttagtc
      301 gattccgatc cccagggcag tgcccgcgat tgggcggccg tgcgggaaga tcaaccgcta
      361 accgttgtcg gcatcgaccg cccgacgatt gaccgcgacg tgaaggccat cggccggcgc
      421 gacttcgtag tgatcgacgg agcgccccag gcggcggact tggctgtgtc cgcgatcaag
      481 gcagccgact tcgtgctgat tccggtgcag ccaagccctt acgacatatg ggccaccgcc
      541 gacctggtgg agctggttaa gcagcgcatt gaggtcacgg atggaaggct acaagcggcc
      601 tttgtcgtgt cgcgggcgat caaaggcacg cgcatcggcg gtgaggttgc cgaggcgctg
      661 gccgggtacg agctgcccat tcttgagtcc cgtatcacgc agcgcgtgag ctacccaggc
      721 actgccgccg ccggcacaac cgttcttgaa tcagaacccg agggcgacgc tgcccgcgag
      781 gtccaggcgc tggccgctga aattaaatca aaactcattt gagttaatga ggtaaagaga
      841 aaatgagcaa aagcacaaac acgctaagtg ccggccgtcc gagcgcacgc agcagcaagg
      901 ctgcaacgtt ggccagcctg gcagacacgc cagccatgaa gcgggtcaac tttcagttgc
      961 cggcggagga tcacaccaag ctgaagatgt acgcggtacg ccaaggcaag accattaccg
     1021 agctgctatc tgaatacatc gcgcagctac cagagtaaat gagcaaatga ataaatgagt
     1081 agatgaattt tagcggctaa aggaggcggc atggaaaatc aagaacaacc aggcaccgac
     1141 gccgtggaat gccccatgtg tggaggaacg ggcggttggc caggcgtaag cggctgggtt
     1201 gtctgccggc cctgcaatgg cactggaacc cccaagcccg aggaatcggc gtgacggtcg
     1261 caaaccatcc ggcccggtac aaatcggcgc ggcgctgggt gatgacctgg tggagaagtt
     1321 gaaggccgcg caggccgccc agcggcaacg catcgaggca gaagcacgcc ccggtgaatc
     1381 gtggcaagcg gccgctgatc gaatccgcaa agaatcccgg caaccgccgg cagccggtgc
     1441 gccgtcgatt aggaagccgc ccaagggcga cgagcaacca gattttttcg ttccgatgct
     1501 ctatgacgtg ggcacccgcg atagtcgcag catcatggac gtggccgttt tccgtctgtc
     1561 gaagcgtgac cgacgagctg gcgaggtgat ccgctacgag cttccagacg ggcacgtaga
     1621 ggtttccgca gggccggccg gcatggccag tgtgtgggat tacgacctgg tactgatggc
     1681 ggtttcccat ctaaccgaat ccatgaaccg ataccgggaa gggaagggag acaagcccgg
     1741 ccgcgtgttc cgtccacacg ttgcggacgt actcaagttc tgccggcgag ccgatggcgg
     1801 aaagcagaaa gacgacctgg tagaaacctg cattcggtta aacaccacgc acgttgccat
     1861 gcagcgtacg aagaaggcca agaacggccg cctggtgacg gtatccgagg gtgaagcctt
     1921 gattagccgc tacaagatcg taaagagcga aaccgggcgg ccggagtaca tcgagatcga
     1981 gctagctgat tggatgtacc gcgagatcac agaaggcaag aacccggacg tgctgacggt
     2041 tcaccccgat tactttttga tcgatcccgg catcggccgt tttctctacc gcctggcacg
     2101 ccgcgccgca ggcaaggcag aagccagatg gttgttcaag acgatctacg aacgcagtgg
     2161 cagcgccgga gagttcaaga agttctgttt caccgtgcgc aagctgatcg ggtcaaatga
     2221 cctgccggag tacgatttga aggaggaggc ggggcaggct ggcccgatcc tagtcatgcg
     2281 ctaccgcaac ctgatcgagg gcgaagcatc cgccggttcc taatgtacgg agcagatgct
     2341 agggcaaatt gccctagcag gggaaaaagg tcgaaaaagc ttctttcctg tggatagcac
     2401 gtacattggg aacccaaagc cgtacattgg gaaccggaac ccgtacattg ggaacccaaa
     2461 gccgtacatt gggaaccggt cacacatgta agtgactgat ataaaagaga aaaaaggcga
     2521 tttttccgcc taaaactctt taaaacttat taaaactctt aaaacccgcc tggcctgtgc
     2581 ataactgtct ggccagcgca cagccgaaca gctgcaaaaa gcgcctaccc ttcggtcgct
     2641 gcgctcccta cgccccgccg cttcgcgtcg gcctatcgcg gccgctggcc gctcaaaaat
     2701 ggctggccta cggccaggca atctaccagg gcgcggacaa gccgcgccgt cgccactcga
     2761 ccgccggcgc ccacatcaag gctccgagtg cgcggaaccc ctatttgttt atttttctaa
     2821 atacattcaa atatgtatcc gctcatgaga caataaccct gataaatgct tcaataatat
     2881 tgaaaaagga agagtatggc taaaatgaga atatcaccgg aattgaaaaa actgatcgaa
     2941 aaataccgct gcgtaaaaga tacggaagga atgtctcctg ctaaggtata taagctggtg
     3001 ggagaaaatg aaaacctata tttaaaaatg acggacagcc ggtataaagg gaccacctat
     3061 gatgtggaac gggaaaagga catgatgcta tggctggaag gaaagctgcc tgttccaaag
     3121 gtcctgcact ttgaacggca tgatggctgg agcaatctgc tcatgagtga ggccgatggc
     3181 gtcctttgct cggaagagta tgaagatgaa caaagccctg aaaagattat cgagctgtat
     3241 gcggagtgca tcaggctctt tcactccatc gacatatcgg attgtcccta tacgaatagc
     3301 ttagacagcc gcttagccga attggattac ttactgaata acgatctggc cgatgtggat
     3361 tgcgaaaact gggaagagga cactccattt aaagatccgc gcgagctgta tgatttttta
     3421 aagacggaaa agcccgaaga ggaacttgtc ttttcccacg gcgacctggg agacagcaac
     3481 atctttgtga aagatggcaa agtaagtggc tttattgatc ttgggagaag cggcagggcg
     3541 gacaagtggt atgacattgc cttctgcgtc cggtcgctca gggaggatat cggggaagaa
     3601 cagtatgtcg agctattttt tgacttactg gggatcaagc ctgattggga gaaaataaaa
     3661 tattatattt tactggatga attgttttag ctgtcagacc aagtttactc atatatactt
     3721 tagattgatt taaaacttca tttttaattt aaaaggatct aggtgaagat cctttttgat
     3781 aatctcatga ccaaaatccc ttaacgtgag ttttcgttcc actgagcgtc agaccccgta
     3841 gaaaagatca aaggatcttc ttgagatcct ttttttctgc gcgtaatctg ctgcttgcaa
     3901 acaaaaaaac caccgctacc agcggtggtt tgtttgccgg atcaagagct accaactctt
     3961 tttccgaagg taactggctt cagcagagcg cagataccaa atactgttct tctagtgtag
     4021 ccgtagttag gccaccactt caagaactct gtagcaccgc ctacatacct cgctctgcta
     4081 atcctgttac cagtggctgc tgccagtggc gataagtcgt gtcttaccgg gttggactca
     4141 agacgatagt taccggataa ggcgcagcgg tcgggctgaa cggggggttc gtgcacacag
     4201 cccagcttgg agcgaacgac ctacaccgaa ctgagatacc tacagcgtga gctatgagaa
     4261 agcgccacgc ttcccgaagg gagaaaggcg gacaggtatc cggtaagcgg cagggtcgga
     4321 acaggagagc gcacgaggga gcttccaggg ggaaacgcct ggtatcttta tagtcctgtc
     4381 gggtttcgcc acctctgact tgagcgtcga tttttgtgat gctcgtcagg ggggcggagc
     4441 ctatggaaaa acgccagcaa cgcggccttt ttacggttcc tgctcggatc tgttggaccg
     4501 gacagtagtc atggttgatg ggctgcctgt atcgagtggt gattttgtgc cgagctgccg
     4561 gtcggggagc tgttggctgg ctggtggcag gatatattgt ggtgtaaaca aattgacgct
     4621 tagacaactt aataacacat tgcggacgtt tttaatgtac tggggttgaa cactctgtgc
     4681 cgaattcgga tccagcggtc ctgctgagcc tcgacatgtt gtcgcaaaat tcgccctgga
     4741 cccgcccaac gatttgtcgt cactgtcaag gtttgacctg cacttcattt ggggcccaca
     4801 tacaccaaaa aaatgctgca taattctcgg ggcagcaagt cggttacccg gccgccgtgc
     4861 tggaccgggt tgaatggtgc ccgtaacttt cggtagagcg gacggccaat actcaacttc
     4921 aaggaatctc acccatgcgc gccggcgggg aaccggagtt cccttcagtg agcgttatta
     4981 gttcgccgct cggtgtgtcg tagatactag cccctggggc acttttgaaa tttgaataag
     5041 atttatgtaa tcagtctttt aggtttgacc ggttctgccg ctttttttaa aattggattt
     5101 gtaataataa aacgcaattg tttgttattg tggcgctcta tcatagatgt cgctataaac
     5161 ctattcagca caatatattg ttttcatttt aatattgtac atataagtag tagggtacaa
     5221 tcagtaaatt gaacggagaa tattattcat aaaaatacga tagtaacggg tgatatattc
     5281 attagaatga accgaaaccg gcggtaagga tctgagctac acatgctcag gttttttaca
     5341 acgtgcacaa cagaattgaa agcaaatatc atgcgatcat aggcttctcg catatctcat
     5401 taaagcagga caagcttact cgctttcttt ttcgaaagtt tgagtacctt cagggcatcc
     5461 tcttgataca ttactttcca cttcgattgg ggcaagctgt agcagttctt gcttagaccg
     5521 aattgccatc tcacagagat gctgaagagt tcgcgaccct ccagaaacgg tgatactaac
     5581 tcctcgaaac cgaatactat aggtacatcc gatctggtcg aaaccgaaaa atcgagatgc
     5641 tgcatagtta accgaatctc ccgtccaaga tccaaggact ctgtgcagtg aagcttccgt
     5701 cctgtcgtat ctgagatatc tcttaaatac aactttcccg aaaccccagc tttccttgaa
     5761 accaagggga ttatcttgat tcgaattcgt ctcatcgtta tgtagccgcc actcagtcca
     5821 actcggactt tcgtcaggaa gtttgaaggg agaagtggta cctcctgatc ctccatccca
     5881 acgttcactg ttagcttgtt ccctagcgtc gtttccttgt atagctcgtt ccatcattcg
     5941 atttggtgta tcgagattgg ttatgaaatt cagatgctag tgtaatgtat tggtaatttg
     6001 ggaagatata ataggaagca aggctattta tccatttctg aaaaggcgaa atggcgtcac
     6061 cgcgagcgtc acgcgcattc cgttcttgct gtaaagcgtt gtttggtaca cttttgacta
     6121 gcgaggcttg gcgtgtcagc gtatctattc aaaagtcgtt aatggctgcg gatcaagaaa
     6181 aagttggaat agaaacagaa tacccgcgaa attcaggccc ggttgccatg tcctacacgc
     6241 cgaaataaac gaccaaatta gtagaaaaat aaaaactgac taggatactt acgtcacgtc
     6301 ttgcgcactg atttgaaaaa tctcaatata aactccgcaa gaattcaagc ttggaggtca
     6361 acatggtgga gcacgacact ctggtctact ccaaaaatgt caaagataca gtctcagaag
     6421 atcaaagggc tattgagact tttcaacaaa ggataatttc gggaaacctc ctcggattcc
     6481 attgcccagc tatctgtcac ttcatcgaaa ggacagtaga aaaggaaggt ggctcctaca
     6541 aatgccatca ttgcgataaa ggaaaggcta tcattcaaga tctctctgcc gacagtggtc
     6601 ccaaagatgg acccccaccc acgaggagca tcgtggaaaa agaagaggtt ccaaccacgt
     6661 ctacaaagca agtggattga tgtgataaca tggtggagca cgacactctg gtctactcca
     6721 aaaatgtcaa agatacagtc tcagaagatc aaagggctat tgagactttt caacaaagga
     6781 taatttcggg aaacctcctc ggattccatt gcccagctat ctgtcacttc atcgaaagga
     6841 cagtagaaaa ggaaggtggc tcctacaaat gccatcattg cgataaagga aaggctatca
     6901 ttcaagatct ctctgccgac agtggtccca aagatggacc cccacccacg aggagcatcg
     6961 tggaaaaaga agaggttcca accacgtcta caaagcaagt ggattgatgt gacatctcca
     7021 ctgacgtaag ggatgacgca caatcccact atccttcgca agacccttcc tctatataag
     7081 gaagttcatt tcatttggag aggacacgct cgagtataag agctcatttt tacaacaatt
     7141 accaacaaca acaaacaaca aacaacatta caattacatt tacaattatc gatacaatgg
     7201 gatttgttct cttttcacaa ttgccttcat ttcttcttgt ctctacactt ctcttattcc
     7261 tagtaatatc ccactcttgc cgtgcaggta agtttctgct tctacctttg atatatatat
     7321 aataattatc attaattagt agtaatataa tatttcaaat atttttttca aaataaaaga
     7381 atgtagtata tagcaattgc ttttctgtag tttataagtg tgtatatttt aatttataac
     7441 ttttctaata tatgaccaaa atttgttgat gtgcaggagg tcgcaactta aaagaattat
     7501 ccatgcttga aaggcatgaa aattggatgg ttcatcatgg acgtgtatac aaagatgata
     7561 tagaaaaaga acaccgcttc aagacattca aggaaaacgt tgagttcatc gaatctttca
     7621 acaagaacgg aactcaacgt tataagctag ccgtcaataa atatgctgat ctgaccactg
     7681 aggaattcac aacatcattt atggggctcg acacttcatt actatcccag caagaatcaa
     7741 cagctacaac aacgtccttt aaatatgata gtgtgactga agtgccgaat agcatggact
     7801 ggagaaagag agggagtgtc acaggagtca aggatcaagg tgtatgtgga tgttgttggg
     7861 cattttctgc ggccgcggct atagaaggag catatcaaat tgcaaacaac gaactaatct
     7921 ctctttcaga gcaacaacta ttggattgct ctacgcagaa caaaggctgc aacggaggtt
     7981 taatgacgaa tgcattcgat tttatcatag aaaatggtgg aatttcaagg gaatcagact
     8041 atccttatga agaagctcaa aatgtttgca agaccgaaca accagcagca gttactatca
     8101 atggctacga agtcgtacca tctgacgagt catcgttgtt gaaagctgta gtgaatcagc
     8161 ctatttctgt tggtattgcg gctagccaag atttacagtt ttacgcggga ggaatatatg
     8221 atggaaactg tgccgatcaa attaatcatg cagtgacagt tataggttat gggacaagtg
     8281 aagaagatgg tacaaaatat tggttgttga agaattcatg gggaacaagt tggggcgaga
     8341 atgggtttat gaaaattata agagattctg gggatccttc aggtctttgt gatatcgcaa
     8401 aggttgcttc ttatccaaac atagcatgag cttctctagc tagagtcgat cgacaagctc
     8461 gagtttctcc ataataatgt gtgagtagtt cccagataag ggaattaggg ttcctatagg
     8521 gtttcgctca tgtgttgagc atataagaaa cccttagtat gtatttgtat ttgtaaaata
     8581 cttctatcaa taaaatttct aattcctaaa accaaaatcc agtactaaaa tccagatcgc
     8641 tactagagga tgcacatgtg accgagggac acgaagtgat ccgtttaaac tatcagtgtt
     8701 tgacaggata tattggcggg taaacctaag agaaaagagc gtttattaga ataatcggat
     8761 atttaaaagg gcgtgaaaag gtttatccgt tcgtccattt gtatgtgcat gccaaccaca
     8821 gggttcccct cgggagtcag c
//
