# Supplementary material for: Bioengineering secreted proteases converts divergent Rcr3 orthologs and paralogs into extracellular immune co-receptors
Source: bioRxiv preprint, doi:10.1101/2024.02.14.580413, version 2 (2024-05-23)
Supplement: Dataset S2 [file 580413_file07.zip › S2_Dataset/pJK275-11.gb]

LOCUS       pJK275-11               3196 bp    DNA     circular UNA 29-JAN-2024
DEFINITION  pL0M-nsCDS1-P0P1P2R3P5improved3-R6.
ACCESSION   urn.local...2ctd-ecqffy5
VERSION     urn.local...2ctd-ecqffy5
KEYWORDS    .
SOURCE      
  ORGANISM  .
FEATURES             Location/Qualifiers
     terminator      1..95
                     /Note="recombinase family protein terminator"
                     /note="Derived using Geneious Prime 2023.2.1 'Annotate
                     from Database' based on nucleotide similarity"
                     /label="recombinase family protein terminator"
     promoter        96..200
                     /gene="bla"
                     /note="AmpR promoter"
                     /note="Derived using Geneious Prime 2020.1.1 'Annotate
                     from Database' based on nucleotide similarity"
                     /label="bla promoter"
     CDS             201..1208
                     /name="aadA CDS"
                     /gene="aadA"
                     /product="ANT(3'')-Ia family aminoglycoside
                     nucleotidyltransferase AadA1"
                     /note="confers resistance against aminoglycosides
                     (PF01909)"
                     /transl_table=11
                     /note="Derived using Geneious Prime 2020.1.1 'Annotate
                     from Database' based on protein similarity"
                     /label="aadA CDS"
     promoter        complement(301..329)
                     /gene="intI1"
                     /note="Derived using Geneious Prime 2020.1.1 'Annotate
                     from Database' based on nucleotide similarity"
                     /label="int1 promoter"
     terminator      1212..1359
                     /Note="Beta-lactamase TEM terminator"
                     /note="Derived using Geneious Prime 2023.2.1 'Annotate
                     from Database' based on nucleotide similarity"
                     /label="bla terminator"
     terminator      complement(1361..1399)
                     /name="Tndr"
                     /note="rho independent terminator"
                     /note="Derived using Geneious Prime 2020.1.1 'Annotate
                     from Database' based on nucleotide similarity"
                     /label="Tndr"
     rep_origin      1402..1970
                     /direction="RIGHT"
                     /note="high-copy-number ColE1/pMB1/pBR322/pUC origin of 
                     replication; ori"
                     /note="Derived using Geneious Prime 2020.1.1 'Annotate
                     from Database' based on nucleotide similarity"
                     /label="ori rep origin"
     misc_RNA        1418..1970
                     /name="RNA-II"
                     /note="Derived using Geneious Prime 2020.1.1 'Annotate
                     from Database' based on nucleotide similarity"
                     /label="RNA-II"
     terminator      complement(1419..1452)
                     /name="Tndr"
                     /note="rho independent terminator"
                     /note="Derived using Geneious Prime 2020.1.1 'Annotate
                     from Database' based on nucleotide similarity"
                     /label="Tndr"
     misc_RNA        complement(1421..1528)
                     /name="RNA-I"
                     /note="Derived using Geneious Prime 2020.1.1 'Annotate
                     from Database' based on nucleotide similarity"
                     /label="RNA-I"
     regulatory      1781..2159
                     /regulatory_class="other"
                     /note="ColE1 ori"
                     /note="Derived using Geneious Prime 2020.1.1 'Annotate
                     from Database' based on nucleotide similarity"
                     /label="ColE1 ori regulatory"
     misc_feature    2090..2153
                     /name="L-strand Y effector site"
                     /note="L-strand Y effector site"
                     /note="Derived using Geneious Prime 2020.1.1 'Annotate
                     from Database' based on nucleotide similarity"
                     /label="L-strand Y effector site"
     CDS             <2222..>2710
                     /gene="pip1"
                     /product="phytophthora-inhibited protease 1"
                     /protein_id="ABG23376.1"
                     /db_xref="GI:108937128"
                     /note="Derived using Geneious Prime 2020.1.1 'Annotate
                     from Database' based on nucleotide similarity"
                     /label="Pip1 pro-domain and fragment 1 and 2 CDS"
     CDS             <2711..>2779
                     /gene="Rcr3"
                     /note="required for Cf-2-dependent disease resistance"
                     /product="cysteine protease"
                     /protein_id="AAM19207.1"
                     /db_xref="GI:20334373"
                     /note="Derived using Geneious Prime 2020.1.1 'Annotate
                     from Database' based on nucleotide similarity"
                     /label="Rcr3pim fragment 3 CDS"
     CDS             <2780..>2899
                     /gene="pip1"
                     /product="phytophthora-inhibited protease 1"
                     /protein_id="ABG23376.1"
                     /db_xref="GI:108937128"
                     /note="Derived using Geneious Prime 2020.1.1 'Annotate
                     from Database' based on nucleotide similarity"
                     /label="Pip1 fragment 4 CDS"
     CDS             <2900..>3037
                     /gene="pip1"
                     /product="phytophthora-inhibited protease 1"
                     /protein_id="ABG23376.1"
                     /db_xref="GI:108937128"
                     /note="Derived using Geneious Prime 2020.1.1 'Annotate
                     from Database' based on nucleotide similarity"
                     /label="Pip1 fragment 5 CDS"
     mutation        2924..2926
                     /label="N"
     mutation        2927..2929
                     /label="D"
     mutation        2930..2932
                     /label="E"
     mutation        2933..2935
                     /label="F"
     mutation        2936..2938
                     /label="H"
     mutation        2939..2941
                     /label="M"
     mutation        2945..2947
                     /label="G"
     mutation        2948..2950
                     /label="S"
     mutation        3017..3019
                     /label="S"
     mutation        3029..3031
                     /label="T"
     CDS             <3038..3166
                     /gene="Rcr3"
                     /note="required for Cf-2-dependent disease resistance"
                     /product="cysteine protease"
                     /protein_id="AAM19207.1"
                     /db_xref="GI:20334373"
                     /note="Derived using Geneious Prime 2020.1.1 'Annotate
                     from Database' based on nucleotide similarity"
                     /label="Rcr3pim fragment 6 CDS"
ORIGIN      
        1 gacgaaaggg cctcgtgata cgcctatttt tataggttaa tgtcatgata ataatggttt
       61 cttagacgtc aggtggcact tttcggggaa atgtgcgcgg aacccctatt tgtttatttt
      121 tctaaataca ttcaaatatg tatccgctca tgagacaata accctgataa atgcttcaat
      181 aatattgaaa aaggaagagt atgcgctcac gcaactggtc cagaaccttg accgaacgca
      241 gcggtggtaa cggcgcagtg gcggttttca tggcttgtta tgactgtttt tttggggtac
      301 agtctatgcc tcgggcatcc aagcagcaag cgcgttacgc cgtgggtcga tgtttgatgt
      361 tatggagcag caacgatgtt acgcagcagg gcagtcgccc taaaacaaag ttaaacatca
      421 tgagggaagc ggtgatcgcc gaagtatcga ctcaactatc agaggtagtt ggcgtcatcg
      481 agcgccatct cgaaccgacg ttgctggccg tacatttgta cggctccgca gtggatggcg
      541 gcctgaagcc acacagcgat attgatttgc tggttacggt gaccgtaagg cttgatgaaa
      601 caacgcggcg agctttgatc aacgaccttt tggaaacttc ggcttcccct ggagagagcg
      661 agattctccg cgctgtagaa gtcaccattg ttgtgcacga cgacatcatt ccgtggcgtt
      721 atccagctaa gcgcgaactg caatttggag aatggcagcg caatgacatt cttgcaggta
      781 tcttcgagcc agccacgatc gacattgatc tggctatctt gctgacaaaa gcaagagaac
      841 atagcgttgc cttggtaggt ccagcggcgg aggaactctt tgatccggtt cctgaacagg
      901 atctatttga ggcgctaaat gaaaccttaa cgctatggaa ctcgccgccc gactgggctg
      961 gcgatgagcg aaatgtagtg cttacgttgt cccgcatttg gtacagcgca gtaaccggca
     1021 aaatcgcgcc gaaggatgtc gctgccgact gggcaatgga gcgcctgccg gcccagtatc
     1081 agcccgtcat acttgaagct agacaggctt atcttggaca agaagaagat cgcttggcct
     1141 cgcgcgcaga tcagttggaa gaatttgtcc attacgtaaa aggcgagatc accaaggtag
     1201 tcggcaaata actgtcagac caagtttact catatatact ttagattgat ttaaaacttc
     1261 atttttaatt taaaaggatc taggtgaaga tcctttttga taatctcatg accaaaatcc
     1321 cttaacgtga gttttcgttc cactgagcgt cagaccccgt agaaaagatc aaaggatctt
     1381 cttgagatcc tttttttctg cgcgtaatct gctgcttgca aacaaaaaaa ccaccgctac
     1441 cagcggtggt ttgtttgccg gatcaagagc taccaactct ttttccgaag gtaactggct
     1501 tcagcagagc gcagatacca aatactgtcc ttctagtgta gccgtagtta ggccaccact
     1561 tcaagaactc tgtagcaccg cctacatacc tcgctctgct aatcctgtta ccagtggctg
     1621 ctgccagtgg cgataagtcg tgtcttaccg ggttggactc aagacgatag ttaccggata
     1681 aggcgcagcg gtcgggctga acggggggtt cgtgcacaca gcccagcttg gagcgaacga
     1741 cctacaccga actgagatac ctacagcgtg agctatgaga aagcgccacg cttcccgaag
     1801 ggagaaaggc ggacaggtat ccggtaagcg gcagggtcgg aacaggagag cgcacgaggg
     1861 agcttccagg gggaaacgcc tggtatcttt atagtcctgt cgggtttcgc cacctctgac
     1921 ttgagcgtcg atttttgtga tgctcgtcag gggggcggag cctatggaaa aacgccagca
     1981 acgcggcctt tttacggttc ctggcctttt gctggccttt tgctcacatg ttctttcctg
     2041 cgttatcccc tgattctgtg gataaccgta ttaccgcctt tgagtgagct gataccgctc
     2101 gccgcagccg aacgaccgag cgcagcgagt cagtgagcga ggaagcggaa gagcgcccaa
     2161 tacgcaaacc gcctctcccc gcgcgttggc cgattcatta atcactctgt ggtctcaagg
     2221 tcgcaactta aaagaattat ccatgcttga aaggcatgaa aattggatgg ttcatcatgg
     2281 acgtgtatac aaagatgata tagaaaaaga acaccgcttc aagacattca aggaaaacgt
     2341 tgagttcatc gaatctttca acaagaacgg aactcaacgt tataagctag ccgtcaataa
     2401 atatgctgat ctgaccactg aggaattcac aacatcattt atggggctcg acacttcatt
     2461 actatcccag caagaatcaa cagctacaac aacgtccttt aaatatgata gtgtgactga
     2521 agtgccgaat agcatggact ggagaaagag agggagtgtc acaggagtca aggatcaagg
     2581 tgtatgtgga tgttgttggg cattttctgc ggccgcggct atagaaggag catatcaaat
     2641 tgcaaacaac gaactaatct ctctttcaga gcaacaacta ttggattgct ctacgcagaa
     2701 caaaggctgc aacggaggtt taatgacgaa tgcattcgat tttatcatag aaaatggtgg
     2761 aatttcaagg gaatcagact atccttatga agaagctcaa aatgtttgca agaccgaaca
     2821 accagcagca gttactatca atggctacga agtcgtacca tctgacgagt catcgttgtt
     2881 gaaagctgta gtgaatcagc ctatttctgt tggtattgcg gctagccaag atttacagtt
     2941 ttacgcggga ggaatatatg atggaagttg taattctaga ctgaatcatg cagtgacagt
     3001 tataggttat gggacagatg aagaaggtca gaaatattgg ttgttgaaga attcatgggg
     3061 aacaagttgg ggcgagaatg ggtttatgaa aattataaga gattctgggg atccttcagg
     3121 tctttgtgat atcgcaaaga tgtcatctta tccaaacata gcatgagctt tgagaccacg
     3181 aagtggctct tcagtg
//
