# Supplementary material for: Bioengineering secreted proteases converts divergent Rcr3 orthologs and paralogs into extracellular immune co-receptors
Source: bioRxiv preprint, doi:10.1101/2024.02.14.580413, version 2 (2024-05-23)
Supplement: Dataset S2 [file 580413_file07.zip › S2_Dataset/pJK100-042.gb]

LOCUS       pJK100-042              7153 bp    DNA     circular UNA 29-JAN-2024
DEFINITION  pL2M-2x35S::NtPR1a-P0R1P2R3P4P5R6.
ACCESSION   urn.local...2cvi-ecqffyi
VERSION     urn.local...2cvi-ecqffyi
KEYWORDS    .
SOURCE      
  ORGANISM  .
FEATURES             Location/Qualifiers
     misc_feature    1..2785
                     /note="pVS1ori short"
                     /note="Derived using Geneious Prime 2023.1.2 'Annotate
                     from Database' based on nucleotide similarity"
                     /label="pVS1ori short"
     CDS             193..822
                     /note="StaA; similar to IncC2"
                     /codon_start=1
                     /transl_table=11
                     /product="pVS1 partitioning protein"
                     /protein_id="AAD19678.1"
                     /db_xref="GI:4378781"
                     /note="Derived using Geneious Prime 2023.1.2 'Annotate
                     from Database' based on protein similarity"
                     /label="pVS1 partitioning protein CDS"
     CDS             843..1058
                     /note="ORF3; not required for stable maintenance"
                     /codon_start=1
                     /transl_table=11
                     /product="hypothetical protein"
                     /protein_id="AAD19679.1"
                     /db_xref="GI:4378782"
                     /note="Derived using Geneious Prime 2023.1.2 'Annotate
                     from Database' based on protein similarity"
                     /label="hypothetical protein CDS"
     misc_feature    1089..1101
                     /name="KorB box"
                     /note="KorB box"
                     /note="Derived using Geneious Prime 2023.1.2 'Annotate
                     from Database' based on nucleotide similarity"
                     /label="KorB box"
     CDS             1217..2323
                     /note="RepA"
                     /transl_table=11
                     /product="pVS1 replication protein"
                     /protein_id="AAD19680.1"
                     /db_xref="GI:4378783"
                     /note="Derived using Geneious Prime 2023.1.2 'Annotate
                     from Database' based on protein similarity"
                     /label="pVS1 replication protein CDS"
     rep_origin      2389..2583
                     /note="pVS1 origin of replication"
                     /note="Derived using Geneious Prime 2023.1.2 'Annotate
                     from Database' based on nucleotide similarity"
                     /label="pVS1 origin of replication rep origin"
     misc_feature    2389..2396
                     /note="DnaA box"
                     /note="Derived using Geneious Prime 2023.1.2 'Annotate
                     from Database' based on nucleotide similarity"
                     /label="DnaA box"
     repeat_region   2400..2483
                     /note="21 bp repeats"
                     /rpt_type="direct"
                     /note="Derived using Geneious Prime 2023.1.2 'Annotate
                     from Database' based on nucleotide similarity"
                     /label="21 bp repeats repeat region"
     misc_feature    2484..2575
                     /note="AT-rich region"
                     /note="Derived using Geneious Prime 2023.1.2 'Annotate
                     from Database' based on nucleotide similarity"
                     /label="AT-rich region"
     misc_feature    2576..2583
                     /note="DnaA box"
                     /note="Derived using Geneious Prime 2023.1.2 'Annotate
                     from Database' based on nucleotide similarity"
                     /label="DnaA box"
     promoter        2791..2895
                     /gene="bla"
                     /note="AmpR promoter"
                     /note="Derived using Geneious Prime 2023.1.2 'Annotate
                     from Database' based on nucleotide similarity"
                     /label="bla promoter"
     CDS             2896..3690
                     /gene="aphA"
                     /function="kanamycin resistance"
                     /codon_start=1
                     /transl_table=11
                     /product="aminoglycoside 3'-phosphotransferase"
                     /protein_id="ADZ30886.1"
                     /db_xref="GI:325559604"
                     /note="Derived using Geneious Prime 2023.1.2 'Annotate
                     from Database' based on protein similarity"
                     /label="aphA CDS"
     terminator      3691..3838
                     /Note="Beta-lactamase TEM terminator"
                     /note="Derived using Geneious Prime 2023.1.2 'Annotate
                     from Database' based on nucleotide similarity"
                     /label="bla terminator"
     terminator      complement(3840..3878)
                     /name="Tndr"
                     /note="rho independent terminator"
                     /note="Derived using Geneious Prime 2023.1.2 'Annotate
                     from Database' based on nucleotide similarity"
                     /label="Tndr"
     rep_origin      3881..4449
                     /direction="RIGHT"
                     /note="high-copy-number ColE1/pMB1/pBR322/pUC origin of 
                     replication; ori"
                     /note="Derived using Geneious Prime 2023.1.2 'Annotate
                     from Database' based on nucleotide similarity"
                     /label="ori rep origin"
     misc_RNA        3897..4449
                     /name="RNA-II"
                     /note="Derived using Geneious Prime 2023.1.2 'Annotate
                     from Database' based on nucleotide similarity"
                     /label="RNA-II"
     terminator      complement(3898..3931)
                     /name="Tndr"
                     /note="rho independent terminator"
                     /note="Derived using Geneious Prime 2023.1.2 'Annotate
                     from Database' based on nucleotide similarity"
                     /label="Tndr"
     misc_RNA        complement(3900..4007)
                     /name="RNA-I"
                     /note="Derived using Geneious Prime 2023.1.2 'Annotate
                     from Database' based on nucleotide similarity"
                     /label="RNA-I"
     misc_feature    4516..4662
                     /note="LB; left border. Identical to sequence near
                     agrocinopine synthase on Agrobacterium tumefaciens strain
                     1D1460 plasmid pTi1D1460 (CP032929 nucleotides 161,573 -
                     161,719). "
                     /note="Derived using Geneious Prime 2023.1.2 'Annotate
                     from Database' based on nucleotide similarity"
                     /label="LB; left border"
     misc_feature    4585..4609
                     /note="T-DNA left border sequence (Thole et al., (2007)
                     Plant Physiol 145:1211-1219)"
                     /note="Derived using Geneious Prime 2023.1.2 'Annotate
                     from Database' based on nucleotide similarity"
                     /label="misc"
     promoter        4700..5443
                     /note="Double CaMV 35S"
                     /note="Derived using Geneious Prime 2023.1.2 'Annotate
                     from Database' based on nucleotide similarity"
                     /label="2x35S pro (Plant Parts Kit)"
     misc_feature    5476..5530
                     /note="TMV Omega; translational enhancer from the tobacco
                     mosaic virus 5'-leader sequence (Gallie et al., 1988)"
                     /note="Derived using Geneious Prime 2023.1.2 'Annotate
                     from Database' based on nucleotide similarity"
                     /label="TMV Omega (Plant parts kit)"
     sig_peptide     5538..5627
                     /peptide="MGFVLFSQLPSFLLVSTLLLFLVISHSCRA"
                     /note="Derived using Geneious Prime 2023.1.2 'Annotate
                     from Database' based on protein similarity"
                     /label="signal peptide"
     CDS             5538..5627
                     /codon_start=1
                     /transl_table=1
                     /note="Nicotiana tabacum PR1a signal peptide (AA 1 to 30)"
                     /note="Derived using Geneious Prime 2023.1.2 'Annotate
                     from Database' based on protein similarity"
                     /label="NtPR1a SP CDS"
     CDS             join(5628,5818..5822)
                     /label="linker CDS"
     intron          5629..5817
                     /Note="Portable intron (PIV2 aka IV2)"
                     /note="Derived using Geneious Prime 2023.1.2 'Annotate
                     from Database' based on nucleotide similarity"
                     /label="PIV2"
     CDS             <5823..>6125
                     /gene="pip1"
                     /product="phytophthora-inhibited protease 1"
                     /protein_id="ABG23376.1"
                     /db_xref="GI:108937128"
                     /note="Derived using Geneious Prime 2020.1.1 'Annotate
                     from Database' based on nucleotide similarity"
                     /label="Pip1 pro-domain fragment CDS"
     CDS             <6126..>6206
                     /gene="Rcr3"
                     /note="required for Cf-2-dependent disease resistance"
                     /product="cysteine protease"
                     /protein_id="AAM19207.1"
                     /db_xref="GI:20334373"
                     /note="Derived using Geneious Prime 2020.1.1 'Annotate
                     from Database' based on nucleotide similarity"
                     /label="Rcr3pim fragment 1 CDS"
     CDS             <6207..>6311
                     /gene="pip1"
                     /product="phytophthora-inhibited protease 1"
                     /protein_id="ABG23376.1"
                     /db_xref="GI:108937128"
                     /note="Derived using Geneious Prime 2020.1.1 'Annotate
                     from Database' based on nucleotide similarity"
                     /label="Pip1 fragment 2 CDS"
     CDS             <6312..>6380
                     /gene="Rcr3"
                     /note="required for Cf-2-dependent disease resistance"
                     /product="cysteine protease"
                     /protein_id="AAM19207.1"
                     /db_xref="GI:20334373"
                     /note="Derived using Geneious Prime 2020.1.1 'Annotate
                     from Database' based on nucleotide similarity"
                     /label="Rcr3pim fragment 3 CDS"
     CDS             <6381..>6500
                     /gene="pip1"
                     /product="phytophthora-inhibited protease 1"
                     /protein_id="ABG23376.1"
                     /db_xref="GI:108937128"
                     /note="Derived using Geneious Prime 2020.1.1 'Annotate
                     from Database' based on nucleotide similarity"
                     /label="Pip1 fragment 4 CDS"
     CDS             <6501..>6641
                     /gene="pip1"
                     /product="phytophthora-inhibited protease 1"
                     /protein_id="ABG23376.1"
                     /db_xref="GI:108937128"
                     /note="Derived using Geneious Prime 2020.1.1 'Annotate
                     from Database' based on nucleotide similarity"
                     /label="Pip1 fragment 5 CDS"
     CDS             <6642..6770
                     /gene="Rcr3"
                     /note="required for Cf-2-dependent disease resistance"
                     /product="cysteine protease"
                     /protein_id="AAM19207.1"
                     /db_xref="GI:20334373"
                     /note="Derived using Geneious Prime 2020.1.1 'Annotate
                     from Database' based on nucleotide similarity"
                     /label="Rcr3pim fragment 6 CDS"
     terminator      6775..6978
                     /note="CaMV poly(A) signal; cauliflower mosaic virus
                     polyadenylation signal"
                     /note="Plant parts kit"
                     /note="Derived using Geneious Prime 2023.1.2 'Annotate
                     from Database' based on nucleotide similarity"
                     /label="35S terminator"
     misc_feature    complement(7024..7149)
                     /note="RB; Right border. Identical to sequence near
                     D-nopaline dehydrogenase on Agrobacterium tumefaciens
                     strain 1D1460 plasmid pTi1D1460. Partial RB overdrive
                     sequence (CP032929 nucleotides 186,435 - 186,560)."
                     /label="RB partial overdrive sequence"
     misc_feature    7042..7066
                     /note="T-DNA right border sequence (Thole et al., (2007)
                     Plant Physiol 145:1211-1219)"
                     /note="Derived using Geneious Prime 2023.1.2 'Annotate
                     from Database' based on nucleotide similarity"
                     /label="misc"
ORIGIN      
        1 cgtgcggctg catgaaatcc tggccggttt gtctgatgcc aagctggcgg cctggccggc
       61 cagcttggcc gctgaagaaa ccgagcgccg ccgtctaaaa aggtgatgtg tatttgagta
      121 aaacagcttg cgtcatgcgg tcgctgcgta tatgatgcga tgagtaaata aacaaatacg
      181 caaggggaac gcatgaaggt tatcgctgta cttaaccaga aaggcgggtc aggcaagacg
      241 accatcgcaa cccatctagc ccgcgccctg caactcgccg gggccgatgt tctgttagtc
      301 gattccgatc cccagggcag tgcccgcgat tgggcggccg tgcgggaaga tcaaccgcta
      361 accgttgtcg gcatcgaccg cccgacgatt gaccgcgacg tgaaggccat cggccggcgc
      421 gacttcgtag tgatcgacgg agcgccccag gcggcggact tggctgtgtc cgcgatcaag
      481 gcagccgact tcgtgctgat tccggtgcag ccaagccctt acgacatatg ggccaccgcc
      541 gacctggtgg agctggttaa gcagcgcatt gaggtcacgg atggaaggct acaagcggcc
      601 tttgtcgtgt cgcgggcgat caaaggcacg cgcatcggcg gtgaggttgc cgaggcgctg
      661 gccgggtacg agctgcccat tcttgagtcc cgtatcacgc agcgcgtgag ctacccaggc
      721 actgccgccg ccggcacaac cgttcttgaa tcagaacccg agggcgacgc tgcccgcgag
      781 gtccaggcgc tggccgctga aattaaatca aaactcattt gagttaatga ggtaaagaga
      841 aaatgagcaa aagcacaaac acgctaagtg ccggccgtcc gagcgcacgc agcagcaagg
      901 ctgcaacgtt ggccagcctg gcagacacgc cagccatgaa gcgggtcaac tttcagttgc
      961 cggcggagga tcacaccaag ctgaagatgt acgcggtacg ccaaggcaag accattaccg
     1021 agctgctatc tgaatacatc gcgcagctac cagagtaaat gagcaaatga ataaatgagt
     1081 agatgaattt tagcggctaa aggaggcggc atggaaaatc aagaacaacc aggcaccgac
     1141 gccgtggaat gccccatgtg tggaggaacg ggcggttggc caggcgtaag cggctgggtt
     1201 gtctgccggc cctgcaatgg cactggaacc cccaagcccg aggaatcggc gtgacggtcg
     1261 caaaccatcc ggcccggtac aaatcggcgc ggcgctgggt gatgacctgg tggagaagtt
     1321 gaaggccgcg caggccgccc agcggcaacg catcgaggca gaagcacgcc ccggtgaatc
     1381 gtggcaagcg gccgctgatc gaatccgcaa agaatcccgg caaccgccgg cagccggtgc
     1441 gccgtcgatt aggaagccgc ccaagggcga cgagcaacca gattttttcg ttccgatgct
     1501 ctatgacgtg ggcacccgcg atagtcgcag catcatggac gtggccgttt tccgtctgtc
     1561 gaagcgtgac cgacgagctg gcgaggtgat ccgctacgag cttccagacg ggcacgtaga
     1621 ggtttccgca gggccggccg gcatggccag tgtgtgggat tacgacctgg tactgatggc
     1681 ggtttcccat ctaaccgaat ccatgaaccg ataccgggaa gggaagggag acaagcccgg
     1741 ccgcgtgttc cgtccacacg ttgcggacgt actcaagttc tgccggcgag ccgatggcgg
     1801 aaagcagaaa gacgacctgg tagaaacctg cattcggtta aacaccacgc acgttgccat
     1861 gcagcgtacg aagaaggcca agaacggccg cctggtgacg gtatccgagg gtgaagcctt
     1921 gattagccgc tacaagatcg taaagagcga aaccgggcgg ccggagtaca tcgagatcga
     1981 gctagctgat tggatgtacc gcgagatcac agaaggcaag aacccggacg tgctgacggt
     2041 tcaccccgat tactttttga tcgatcccgg catcggccgt tttctctacc gcctggcacg
     2101 ccgcgccgca ggcaaggcag aagccagatg gttgttcaag acgatctacg aacgcagtgg
     2161 cagcgccgga gagttcaaga agttctgttt caccgtgcgc aagctgatcg ggtcaaatga
     2221 cctgccggag tacgatttga aggaggaggc ggggcaggct ggcccgatcc tagtcatgcg
     2281 ctaccgcaac ctgatcgagg gcgaagcatc cgccggttcc taatgtacgg agcagatgct
     2341 agggcaaatt gccctagcag gggaaaaagg tcgaaaaagc ttctttcctg tggatagcac
     2401 gtacattggg aacccaaagc cgtacattgg gaaccggaac ccgtacattg ggaacccaaa
     2461 gccgtacatt gggaaccggt cacacatgta agtgactgat ataaaagaga aaaaaggcga
     2521 tttttccgcc taaaactctt taaaacttat taaaactctt aaaacccgcc tggcctgtgc
     2581 ataactgtct ggccagcgca cagccgaaca gctgcaaaaa gcgcctaccc ttcggtcgct
     2641 gcgctcccta cgccccgccg cttcgcgtcg gcctatcgcg gccgctggcc gctcaaaaat
     2701 ggctggccta cggccaggca atctaccagg gcgcggacaa gccgcgccgt cgccactcga
     2761 ccgccggcgc ccacatcaag gctccgagtg cgcggaaccc ctatttgttt atttttctaa
     2821 atacattcaa atatgtatcc gctcatgaga caataaccct gataaatgct tcaataatat
     2881 tgaaaaagga agagtatggc taaaatgaga atatcaccgg aattgaaaaa actgatcgaa
     2941 aaataccgct gcgtaaaaga tacggaagga atgtctcctg ctaaggtata taagctggtg
     3001 ggagaaaatg aaaacctata tttaaaaatg acggacagcc ggtataaagg gaccacctat
     3061 gatgtggaac gggaaaagga catgatgcta tggctggaag gaaagctgcc tgttccaaag
     3121 gtcctgcact ttgaacggca tgatggctgg agcaatctgc tcatgagtga ggccgatggc
     3181 gtcctttgct cggaagagta tgaagatgaa caaagccctg aaaagattat cgagctgtat
     3241 gcggagtgca tcaggctctt tcactccatc gacatatcgg attgtcccta tacgaatagc
     3301 ttagacagcc gcttagccga attggattac ttactgaata acgatctggc cgatgtggat
     3361 tgcgaaaact gggaagagga cactccattt aaagatccgc gcgagctgta tgatttttta
     3421 aagacggaaa agcccgaaga ggaacttgtc ttttcccacg gcgacctggg agacagcaac
     3481 atctttgtga aagatggcaa agtaagtggc tttattgatc ttgggagaag cggcagggcg
     3541 gacaagtggt atgacattgc cttctgcgtc cggtcgctca gggaggatat cggggaagaa
     3601 cagtatgtcg agctattttt tgacttactg gggatcaagc ctgattggga gaaaataaaa
     3661 tattatattt tactggatga attgttttag ctgtcagacc aagtttactc atatatactt
     3721 tagattgatt taaaacttca tttttaattt aaaaggatct aggtgaagat cctttttgat
     3781 aatctcatga ccaaaatccc ttaacgtgag ttttcgttcc actgagcgtc agaccccgta
     3841 gaaaagatca aaggatcttc ttgagatcct ttttttctgc gcgtaatctg ctgcttgcaa
     3901 acaaaaaaac caccgctacc agcggtggtt tgtttgccgg atcaagagct accaactctt
     3961 tttccgaagg taactggctt cagcagagcg cagataccaa atactgttct tctagtgtag
     4021 ccgtagttag gccaccactt caagaactct gtagcaccgc ctacatacct cgctctgcta
     4081 atcctgttac cagtggctgc tgccagtggc gataagtcgt gtcttaccgg gttggactca
     4141 agacgatagt taccggataa ggcgcagcgg tcgggctgaa cggggggttc gtgcacacag
     4201 cccagcttgg agcgaacgac ctacaccgaa ctgagatacc tacagcgtga gctatgagaa
     4261 agcgccacgc ttcccgaagg gagaaaggcg gacaggtatc cggtaagcgg cagggtcgga
     4321 acaggagagc gcacgaggga gcttccaggg ggaaacgcct ggtatcttta tagtcctgtc
     4381 gggtttcgcc acctctgact tgagcgtcga tttttgtgat gctcgtcagg ggggcggagc
     4441 ctatggaaaa acgccagcaa cgcggccttt ttacggttcc tgctcggatc tgttggaccg
     4501 gacagtagtc atggttgatg ggctgcctgt atcgagtggt gattttgtgc cgagctgccg
     4561 gtcggggagc tgttggctgg ctggtggcag gatatattgt ggtgtaaaca aattgacgct
     4621 tagacaactt aataacacat tgcggacgtt tttaatgtac tggggttgaa cactctgtgc
     4681 cgaattcgga tccggaggtc aacatggtgg agcacgacac tctggtctac tccaaaaatg
     4741 tcaaagatac agtctcagaa gatcaaaggg ctattgagac ttttcaacaa aggataattt
     4801 cgggaaacct cctcggattc cattgcccag ctatctgtca cttcatcgaa aggacagtag
     4861 aaaaggaagg tggctcctac aaatgccatc attgcgataa aggaaaggct atcattcaag
     4921 atctctctgc cgacagtggt cccaaagatg gacccccacc cacgaggagc atcgtggaaa
     4981 aagaagaggt tccaaccacg tctacaaagc aagtggattg atgtgataac atggtggagc
     5041 acgacactct ggtctactcc aaaaatgtca aagatacagt ctcagaagat caaagggcta
     5101 ttgagacttt tcaacaaagg ataatttcgg gaaacctcct cggattccat tgcccagcta
     5161 tctgtcactt catcgaaagg acagtagaaa aggaaggtgg ctcctacaaa tgccatcatt
     5221 gcgataaagg aaaggctatc attcaagatc tctctgccga cagtggtccc aaagatggac
     5281 ccccacccac gaggagcatc gtggaaaaag aagaggttcc aaccacgtct acaaagcaag
     5341 tggattgatg tgacatctcc actgacgtaa gggatgacgc acaatcccac tatccttcgc
     5401 aagacccttc ctctatataa ggaagttcat ttcatttgga gaggacacgc tcgagtataa
     5461 gagctcattt ttacaacaat taccaacaac aacaaacaac aaacaacatt acaattacat
     5521 ttacaattat cgatacaatg ggatttgttc tcttttcaca attgccttca tttcttcttg
     5581 tctctacact tctcttattc ctagtaatat cccactcttg ccgtgcaggt aagtttctgc
     5641 ttctaccttt gatatatata taataattat cattaattag tagtaatata atatttcaaa
     5701 tatttttttc aaaataaaag aatgtagtat atagcaattg cttttctgta gtttataagt
     5761 gtgtatattt taatttataa cttttctaat atatgaccaa aatttgttga tgtgcaggag
     5821 gtcgcaactt aaaagaatta tccatgcttg aaaggcatga aaattggatg gttcatcatg
     5881 gacgtgtata caaagatgat atagaaaaag aacaccgctt caagacattc aaggaaaacg
     5941 ttgagttcat cgaatctttc aacaagaacg gaactcaacg ttataagcta gccgtcaata
     6001 aatatgctga tctgaccact gaggaattca caacatcatt tatggggctc gacacttcat
     6061 tactatccca gcaagaatca acagctacaa caacgtcctt taaatatgat agtgtgactg
     6121 aagtgccgtc taacttggac tggagagagt ctggggctgt cactcaagtg aaacatcaag
     6181 gtcgatgtgg atgttgctgg gcgttttctg cggccgcggc tatagaagga gcatatcaaa
     6241 ttgcaaacaa cgaactaatc tctctttcag agcaacaact attggattgc tctacgcaga
     6301 acaaaggctg caacggaggt ttaatgacga atgcattcga ttttatcata gaaaatggtg
     6361 gaatttcaag ggaatcagac tatccttatg aagaagctca aaatgtttgc aagaccgaac
     6421 aaccagcagc agttactatc aatggctacg aagtcgtacc atctgacgag tcatcgttgt
     6481 tgaaagctgt agtgaatcag cctatttctg ttggtattgc ggctaacgat gagtttcata
     6541 tgtacggaag tggaatatat gatggaagtt gtaattctag actgaatcat gcagtgacag
     6601 ttataggtta tgggacaagt gaagaagatg gtacaaaata ttggttgttg aagaattcat
     6661 ggggaacaag ttggggcgag aatgggttta tgaaaattat aagagattct ggggatcctt
     6721 caggtctttg tgatatcgca aagatgtcat cttatccaaa catagcatga gcttctctag
     6781 ctagagtcga tcgacaagct cgagtttctc cataataatg tgtgagtagt tcccagataa
     6841 gggaattagg gttcctatag ggtttcgctc atgtgttgag catataagaa acccttagta
     6901 tgtatttgta tttgtaaaat acttctatca ataaaatttc taattcctaa aaccaaaatc
     6961 cagtactaaa atccagatcg ctgcaagagg atgcacatgt gaccgaggga cacgaagtga
     7021 tccgtttaaa ctatcagtgt ttgacaggat atattggcgg gtaaacctaa gagaaaagag
     7081 cgtttattag aataatcgga tatttaaaag ggcgtgaaaa ggtttatccg ttcgtccatt
     7141 tgtatgtgcc agc
//
