# Supplementary material for: Bioengineering secreted proteases converts divergent Rcr3 orthologs and paralogs into extracellular immune co-receptors
Source: bioRxiv preprint, doi:10.1101/2024.02.14.580413, version 2 (2024-05-23)
Supplement: Dataset S2 [file 580413_file07.zip › S2_Dataset/pJK100-013.gb]

LOCUS       pJK100-013              7153 bp    DNA     circular UNA 29-JAN-2024
DEFINITION  pL2M-2x35S::NtPR1a-P0P1P2R3R4P5P6.
ACCESSION   urn.local...2cv3-ecqffyg
VERSION     urn.local...2cv3-ecqffyg
KEYWORDS    .
SOURCE      
  ORGANISM  .
FEATURES             Location/Qualifiers
     misc_feature    1..2785
                     /note="pVS1ori short"
                     /note="Derived using Geneious Prime 2023.1.2 'Annotate
                     from Database' based on nucleotide similarity"
                     /label="pVS1ori short"
     CDS             193..822
                     /note="StaA; similar to IncC2"
                     /codon_start=1
                     /transl_table=11
                     /product="pVS1 partitioning protein"
                     /protein_id="AAD19678.1"
                     /db_xref="GI:4378781"
                     /note="Derived using Geneious Prime 2023.1.2 'Annotate
                     from Database' based on protein similarity"
                     /label="pVS1 partitioning protein CDS"
     CDS             843..1058
                     /note="ORF3; not required for stable maintenance"
                     /codon_start=1
                     /transl_table=11
                     /product="hypothetical protein"
                     /protein_id="AAD19679.1"
                     /db_xref="GI:4378782"
                     /note="Derived using Geneious Prime 2023.1.2 'Annotate
                     from Database' based on protein similarity"
                     /label="hypothetical protein CDS"
     misc_feature    1089..1101
                     /name="KorB box"
                     /note="KorB box"
                     /note="Derived using Geneious Prime 2023.1.2 'Annotate
                     from Database' based on nucleotide similarity"
                     /label="KorB box"
     CDS             1217..2323
                     /note="RepA"
                     /transl_table=11
                     /product="pVS1 replication protein"
                     /protein_id="AAD19680.1"
                     /db_xref="GI:4378783"
                     /note="Derived using Geneious Prime 2023.1.2 'Annotate
                     from Database' based on protein similarity"
                     /label="pVS1 replication protein CDS"
     rep_origin      2389..2583
                     /note="pVS1 origin of replication"
                     /note="Derived using Geneious Prime 2023.1.2 'Annotate
                     from Database' based on nucleotide similarity"
                     /label="pVS1 origin of replication rep origin"
     misc_feature    2389..2396
                     /note="DnaA box"
                     /note="Derived using Geneious Prime 2023.1.2 'Annotate
                     from Database' based on nucleotide similarity"
                     /label="DnaA box"
     repeat_region   2400..2483
                     /note="21 bp repeats"
                     /rpt_type="direct"
                     /note="Derived using Geneious Prime 2023.1.2 'Annotate
                     from Database' based on nucleotide similarity"
                     /label="21 bp repeats repeat region"
     misc_feature    2484..2575
                     /note="AT-rich region"
                     /note="Derived using Geneious Prime 2023.1.2 'Annotate
                     from Database' based on nucleotide similarity"
                     /label="AT-rich region"
     misc_feature    2576..2583
                     /note="DnaA box"
                     /note="Derived using Geneious Prime 2023.1.2 'Annotate
                     from Database' based on nucleotide similarity"
                     /label="DnaA box"
     promoter        2791..2895
                     /gene="bla"
                     /note="AmpR promoter"
                     /note="Derived using Geneious Prime 2023.1.2 'Annotate
                     from Database' based on nucleotide similarity"
                     /label="bla promoter"
     CDS             2896..3690
                     /gene="aphA"
                     /function="kanamycin resistance"
                     /codon_start=1
                     /transl_table=11
                     /product="aminoglycoside 3'-phosphotransferase"
                     /protein_id="ADZ30886.1"
                     /db_xref="GI:325559604"
                     /note="Derived using Geneious Prime 2023.1.2 'Annotate
                     from Database' based on protein similarity"
                     /label="aphA CDS"
     terminator      3691..3838
                     /Note="Beta-lactamase TEM terminator"
                     /note="Derived using Geneious Prime 2023.1.2 'Annotate
                     from Database' based on nucleotide similarity"
                     /label="bla terminator"
     terminator      complement(3840..3878)
                     /name="Tndr"
                     /note="rho independent terminator"
                     /note="Derived using Geneious Prime 2023.1.2 'Annotate
                     from Database' based on nucleotide similarity"
                     /label="Tndr"
     rep_origin      3881..4449
                     /direction="RIGHT"
                     /note="high-copy-number ColE1/pMB1/pBR322/pUC origin of 
                     replication; ori"
                     /note="Derived using Geneious Prime 2023.1.2 'Annotate
                     from Database' based on nucleotide similarity"
                     /label="ori rep origin"
     misc_RNA        3897..4449
                     /name="RNA-II"
                     /note="Derived using Geneious Prime 2023.1.2 'Annotate
                     from Database' based on nucleotide similarity"
                     /label="RNA-II"
     terminator      complement(3898..3931)
                     /name="Tndr"
                     /note="rho independent terminator"
                     /note="Derived using Geneious Prime 2023.1.2 'Annotate
                     from Database' based on nucleotide similarity"
                     /label="Tndr"
     misc_RNA        complement(3900..4007)
                     /name="RNA-I"
                     /note="Derived using Geneious Prime 2023.1.2 'Annotate
                     from Database' based on nucleotide similarity"
                     /label="RNA-I"
     misc_feature    4516..4662
                     /note="LB; left border. Identical to sequence near
                     agrocinopine synthase on Agrobacterium tumefaciens strain
                     1D1460 plasmid pTi1D1460 (CP032929 nucleotides 161,573 -
                     161,719). "
                     /note="Derived using Geneious Prime 2023.1.2 'Annotate
                     from Database' based on nucleotide similarity"
                     /label="LB; left border"
     misc_feature    4585..4609
                     /note="T-DNA left border sequence (Thole et al., (2007)
                     Plant Physiol 145:1211-1219)"
                     /note="Derived using Geneious Prime 2023.1.2 'Annotate
                     from Database' based on nucleotide similarity"
                     /label="misc"
     promoter        4700..5443
                     /note="Double CaMV 35S"
                     /note="Derived using Geneious Prime 2023.1.2 'Annotate
                     from Database' based on nucleotide similarity"
                     /label="2x35S pro (Plant Parts Kit)"
     misc_feature    5476..5530
                     /note="TMV Omega; translational enhancer from the tobacco
                     mosaic virus 5'-leader sequence (Gallie et al., 1988)"
                     /note="Derived using Geneious Prime 2023.1.2 'Annotate
                     from Database' based on nucleotide similarity"
                     /label="TMV Omega (Plant parts kit)"
     sig_peptide     5538..5627
                     /peptide="MGFVLFSQLPSFLLVSTLLLFLVISHSCRA"
                     /note="Derived using Geneious Prime 2023.1.2 'Annotate
                     from Database' based on protein similarity"
                     /label="signal peptide"
     CDS             5538..5627
                     /codon_start=1
                     /transl_table=1
                     /note="Nicotiana tabacum PR1a signal peptide (AA 1 to 30)"
                     /note="Derived using Geneious Prime 2023.1.2 'Annotate
                     from Database' based on protein similarity"
                     /label="NtPR1a SP CDS"
     CDS             join(5628,5818..5822)
                     /label="linker CDS"
     intron          5629..5817
                     /Note="Portable intron (PIV2 aka IV2)"
                     /note="Derived using Geneious Prime 2023.1.2 'Annotate
                     from Database' based on nucleotide similarity"
                     /label="PIV2"
     CDS             <5823..>6125
                     /gene="pip1"
                     /product="phytophthora-inhibited protease 1"
                     /protein_id="ABG23376.1"
                     /db_xref="GI:108937128"
                     /note="Derived using Geneious Prime 2020.1.1 'Annotate
                     from Database' based on nucleotide similarity"
                     /label="Pip1 pro-domain fragment CDS"
     CDS             <6126..>6206
                     /gene="pip1"
                     /product="phytophthora-inhibited protease 1"
                     /protein_id="ABG23376.1"
                     /db_xref="GI:108937128"
                     /note="Derived using Geneious Prime 2020.1.1 'Annotate
                     from Database' based on nucleotide similarity"
                     /label="Pip1 fragment 1 CDS"
     CDS             <6207..>6311
                     /gene="pip1"
                     /product="phytophthora-inhibited protease 1"
                     /protein_id="ABG23376.1"
                     /db_xref="GI:108937128"
                     /note="Derived using Geneious Prime 2020.1.1 'Annotate
                     from Database' based on nucleotide similarity"
                     /label="Pip1 fragment 2 CDS"
     CDS             <6312..>6380
                     /gene="Rcr3"
                     /note="required for Cf-2-dependent disease resistance"
                     /product="cysteine protease"
                     /protein_id="AAM19207.1"
                     /db_xref="GI:20334373"
                     /note="Derived using Geneious Prime 2020.1.1 'Annotate
                     from Database' based on nucleotide similarity"
                     /label="Rcr3pim fragment 3 CDS"
     CDS             <6381..>6503
                     /gene="Rcr3"
                     /note="required for Cf-2-dependent disease resistance"
                     /product="cysteine protease"
                     /protein_id="AAM19207.1"
                     /db_xref="GI:20334373"
                     /note="Derived using Geneious Prime 2020.1.1 'Annotate
                     from Database' based on nucleotide similarity"
                     /label="Rcr3pim fragment 4 CDS"
     CDS             <6504..>6644
                     /gene="pip1"
                     /product="phytophthora-inhibited protease 1"
                     /protein_id="ABG23376.1"
                     /db_xref="GI:108937128"
                     /note="Derived using Geneious Prime 2020.1.1 'Annotate
                     from Database' based on nucleotide similarity"
                     /label="Pip1 fragment 5 CDS"
     CDS             <6645..6770
                     /gene="pip1"
                     /product="phytophthora-inhibited protease 1"
                     /protein_id="ABG23376.1"
                     /db_xref="GI:108937128"
                     /note="Derived using Geneious Prime 2020.1.1 'Annotate
                     from Database' based on nucleotide similarity"
                     /label="Pip1 fragment 6 CDS"
     terminator      6775..6978
                     /note="CaMV poly(A) signal; cauliflower mosaic virus
                     polyadenylation signal"
                     /note="Plant parts kit"
                     /note="Derived using Geneious Prime 2023.1.2 'Annotate
                     from Database' based on nucleotide similarity"
                     /label="35S terminator"
     misc_feature    complement(7024..7149)
                     /note="RB; Right border. Identical to sequence near
                     D-nopaline dehydrogenase on Agrobacterium tumefaciens
                     strain 1D1460 plasmid pTi1D1460. Partial RB overdrive
                     sequence (CP032929 nucleotides 186,435 - 186,560)."
                     /label="RB partial overdrive sequence"
     misc_feature    7042..7066
                     /note="T-DNA right border sequence (Thole et al., (2007)
                     Plant Physiol 145:1211-1219)"
                     /note="Derived using Geneious Prime 2023.1.2 'Annotate
                     from Database' based on nucleotide similarity"
                     /label="misc"
ORIGIN      
        1 cgtgcggctg catgaaatcc tggccggttt gtctgatgcc aagctggcgg cctggccggc
       61 cagcttggcc gctgaagaaa ccgagcgccg ccgtctaaaa aggtgatgtg tatttgagta
      121 aaacagcttg cgtcatgcgg tcgctgcgta tatgatgcga tgagtaaata aacaaatacg
      181 caaggggaac gcatgaaggt tatcgctgta cttaaccaga aaggcgggtc aggcaagacg
      241 accatcgcaa cccatctagc ccgcgccctg caactcgccg gggccgatgt tctgttagtc
      301 gattccgatc cccagggcag tgcccgcgat tgggcggccg tgcgggaaga tcaaccgcta
      361 accgttgtcg gcatcgaccg cccgacgatt gaccgcgacg tgaaggccat cggccggcgc
      421 gacttcgtag tgatcgacgg agcgccccag gcggcggact tggctgtgtc cgcgatcaag
      481 gcagccgact tcgtgctgat tccggtgcag ccaagccctt acgacatatg ggccaccgcc
      541 gacctggtgg agctggttaa gcagcgcatt gaggtcacgg atggaaggct acaagcggcc
      601 tttgtcgtgt cgcgggcgat caaaggcacg cgcatcggcg gtgaggttgc cgaggcgctg
      661 gccgggtacg agctgcccat tcttgagtcc cgtatcacgc agcgcgtgag ctacccaggc
      721 actgccgccg ccggcacaac cgttcttgaa tcagaacccg agggcgacgc tgcccgcgag
      781 gtccaggcgc tggccgctga aattaaatca aaactcattt gagttaatga ggtaaagaga
      841 aaatgagcaa aagcacaaac acgctaagtg ccggccgtcc gagcgcacgc agcagcaagg
      901 ctgcaacgtt ggccagcctg gcagacacgc cagccatgaa gcgggtcaac tttcagttgc
      961 cggcggagga tcacaccaag ctgaagatgt acgcggtacg ccaaggcaag accattaccg
     1021 agctgctatc tgaatacatc gcgcagctac cagagtaaat gagcaaatga ataaatgagt
     1081 agatgaattt tagcggctaa aggaggcggc atggaaaatc aagaacaacc aggcaccgac
     1141 gccgtggaat gccccatgtg tggaggaacg ggcggttggc caggcgtaag cggctgggtt
     1201 gtctgccggc cctgcaatgg cactggaacc cccaagcccg aggaatcggc gtgacggtcg
     1261 caaaccatcc ggcccggtac aaatcggcgc ggcgctgggt gatgacctgg tggagaagtt
     1321 gaaggccgcg caggccgccc agcggcaacg catcgaggca gaagcacgcc ccggtgaatc
     1381 gtggcaagcg gccgctgatc gaatccgcaa agaatcccgg caaccgccgg cagccggtgc
     1441 gccgtcgatt aggaagccgc ccaagggcga cgagcaacca gattttttcg ttccgatgct
     1501 ctatgacgtg ggcacccgcg atagtcgcag catcatggac gtggccgttt tccgtctgtc
     1561 gaagcgtgac cgacgagctg gcgaggtgat ccgctacgag cttccagacg ggcacgtaga
     1621 ggtttccgca gggccggccg gcatggccag tgtgtgggat tacgacctgg tactgatggc
     1681 ggtttcccat ctaaccgaat ccatgaaccg ataccgggaa gggaagggag acaagcccgg
     1741 ccgcgtgttc cgtccacacg ttgcggacgt actcaagttc tgccggcgag ccgatggcgg
     1801 aaagcagaaa gacgacctgg tagaaacctg cattcggtta aacaccacgc acgttgccat
     1861 gcagcgtacg aagaaggcca agaacggccg cctggtgacg gtatccgagg gtgaagcctt
     1921 gattagccgc tacaagatcg taaagagcga aaccgggcgg ccggagtaca tcgagatcga
     1981 gctagctgat tggatgtacc gcgagatcac agaaggcaag aacccggacg tgctgacggt
     2041 tcaccccgat tactttttga tcgatcccgg catcggccgt tttctctacc gcctggcacg
     2101 ccgcgccgca ggcaaggcag aagccagatg gttgttcaag acgatctacg aacgcagtgg
     2161 cagcgccgga gagttcaaga agttctgttt caccgtgcgc aagctgatcg ggtcaaatga
     2221 cctgccggag tacgatttga aggaggaggc ggggcaggct ggcccgatcc tagtcatgcg
     2281 ctaccgcaac ctgatcgagg gcgaagcatc cgccggttcc taatgtacgg agcagatgct
     2341 agggcaaatt gccctagcag gggaaaaagg tcgaaaaagc ttctttcctg tggatagcac
     2401 gtacattggg aacccaaagc cgtacattgg gaaccggaac ccgtacattg ggaacccaaa
     2461 gccgtacatt gggaaccggt cacacatgta agtgactgat ataaaagaga aaaaaggcga
     2521 tttttccgcc taaaactctt taaaacttat taaaactctt aaaacccgcc tggcctgtgc
     2581 ataactgtct ggccagcgca cagccgaaca gctgcaaaaa gcgcctaccc ttcggtcgct
     2641 gcgctcccta cgccccgccg cttcgcgtcg gcctatcgcg gccgctggcc gctcaaaaat
     2701 ggctggccta cggccaggca atctaccagg gcgcggacaa gccgcgccgt cgccactcga
     2761 ccgccggcgc ccacatcaag gctccgagtg cgcggaaccc ctatttgttt atttttctaa
     2821 atacattcaa atatgtatcc gctcatgaga caataaccct gataaatgct tcaataatat
     2881 tgaaaaagga agagtatggc taaaatgaga atatcaccgg aattgaaaaa actgatcgaa
     2941 aaataccgct gcgtaaaaga tacggaagga atgtctcctg ctaaggtata taagctggtg
     3001 ggagaaaatg aaaacctata tttaaaaatg acggacagcc ggtataaagg gaccacctat
     3061 gatgtggaac gggaaaagga catgatgcta tggctggaag gaaagctgcc tgttccaaag
     3121 gtcctgcact ttgaacggca tgatggctgg agcaatctgc tcatgagtga ggccgatggc
     3181 gtcctttgct cggaagagta tgaagatgaa caaagccctg aaaagattat cgagctgtat
     3241 gcggagtgca tcaggctctt tcactccatc gacatatcgg attgtcccta tacgaatagc
     3301 ttagacagcc gcttagccga attggattac ttactgaata acgatctggc cgatgtggat
     3361 tgcgaaaact gggaagagga cactccattt aaagatccgc gcgagctgta tgatttttta
     3421 aagacggaaa agcccgaaga ggaacttgtc ttttcccacg gcgacctggg agacagcaac
     3481 atctttgtga aagatggcaa agtaagtggc tttattgatc ttgggagaag cggcagggcg
     3541 gacaagtggt atgacattgc cttctgcgtc cggtcgctca gggaggatat cggggaagaa
     3601 cagtatgtcg agctattttt tgacttactg gggatcaagc ctgattggga gaaaataaaa
     3661 tattatattt tactggatga attgttttag ctgtcagacc aagtttactc atatatactt
     3721 tagattgatt taaaacttca tttttaattt aaaaggatct aggtgaagat cctttttgat
     3781 aatctcatga ccaaaatccc ttaacgtgag ttttcgttcc actgagcgtc agaccccgta
     3841 gaaaagatca aaggatcttc ttgagatcct ttttttctgc gcgtaatctg ctgcttgcaa
     3901 acaaaaaaac caccgctacc agcggtggtt tgtttgccgg atcaagagct accaactctt
     3961 tttccgaagg taactggctt cagcagagcg cagataccaa atactgttct tctagtgtag
     4021 ccgtagttag gccaccactt caagaactct gtagcaccgc ctacatacct cgctctgcta
     4081 atcctgttac cagtggctgc tgccagtggc gataagtcgt gtcttaccgg gttggactca
     4141 agacgatagt taccggataa ggcgcagcgg tcgggctgaa cggggggttc gtgcacacag
     4201 cccagcttgg agcgaacgac ctacaccgaa ctgagatacc tacagcgtga gctatgagaa
     4261 agcgccacgc ttcccgaagg gagaaaggcg gacaggtatc cggtaagcgg cagggtcgga
     4321 acaggagagc gcacgaggga gcttccaggg ggaaacgcct ggtatcttta tagtcctgtc
     4381 gggtttcgcc acctctgact tgagcgtcga tttttgtgat gctcgtcagg ggggcggagc
     4441 ctatggaaaa acgccagcaa cgcggccttt ttacggttcc tgctcggatc tgttggaccg
     4501 gacagtagtc atggttgatg ggctgcctgt atcgagtggt gattttgtgc cgagctgccg
     4561 gtcggggagc tgttggctgg ctggtggcag gatatattgt ggtgtaaaca aattgacgct
     4621 tagacaactt aataacacat tgcggacgtt tttaatgtac tggggttgaa cactctgtgc
     4681 cgaattcgga tccggaggtc aacatggtgg agcacgacac tctggtctac tccaaaaatg
     4741 tcaaagatac agtctcagaa gatcaaaggg ctattgagac ttttcaacaa aggataattt
     4801 cgggaaacct cctcggattc cattgcccag ctatctgtca cttcatcgaa aggacagtag
     4861 aaaaggaagg tggctcctac aaatgccatc attgcgataa aggaaaggct atcattcaag
     4921 atctctctgc cgacagtggt cccaaagatg gacccccacc cacgaggagc atcgtggaaa
     4981 aagaagaggt tccaaccacg tctacaaagc aagtggattg atgtgataac atggtggagc
     5041 acgacactct ggtctactcc aaaaatgtca aagatacagt ctcagaagat caaagggcta
     5101 ttgagacttt tcaacaaagg ataatttcgg gaaacctcct cggattccat tgcccagcta
     5161 tctgtcactt catcgaaagg acagtagaaa aggaaggtgg ctcctacaaa tgccatcatt
     5221 gcgataaagg aaaggctatc attcaagatc tctctgccga cagtggtccc aaagatggac
     5281 ccccacccac gaggagcatc gtggaaaaag aagaggttcc aaccacgtct acaaagcaag
     5341 tggattgatg tgacatctcc actgacgtaa gggatgacgc acaatcccac tatccttcgc
     5401 aagacccttc ctctatataa ggaagttcat ttcatttgga gaggacacgc tcgagtataa
     5461 gagctcattt ttacaacaat taccaacaac aacaaacaac aaacaacatt acaattacat
     5521 ttacaattat cgatacaatg ggatttgttc tcttttcaca attgccttca tttcttcttg
     5581 tctctacact tctcttattc ctagtaatat cccactcttg ccgtgcaggt aagtttctgc
     5641 ttctaccttt gatatatata taataattat cattaattag tagtaatata atatttcaaa
     5701 tatttttttc aaaataaaag aatgtagtat atagcaattg cttttctgta gtttataagt
     5761 gtgtatattt taatttataa cttttctaat atatgaccaa aatttgttga tgtgcaggag
     5821 gtcgcaactt aaaagaatta tccatgcttg aaaggcatga aaattggatg gttcatcatg
     5881 gacgtgtata caaagatgat atagaaaaag aacaccgctt caagacattc aaggaaaacg
     5941 ttgagttcat cgaatctttc aacaagaacg gaactcaacg ttataagcta gccgtcaata
     6001 aatatgctga tctgaccact gaggaattca caacatcatt tatggggctc gacacttcat
     6061 tactatccca gcaagaatca acagctacaa caacgtcctt taaatatgat agtgtgactg
     6121 aagtgccgaa tagcatggac tggagaaaga gagggagtgt cacaggagtc aaggatcaag
     6181 gtgtatgtgg atgttgttgg gcattttctg cggccgcggc tatagaagga gcatatcaaa
     6241 ttgcaaacaa cgaactaatc tctctttcag agcaacaact attggattgc tctacgcaga
     6301 acaaaggctg caacggaggt ttaatgacga atgcattcga ttttatcata gaaaatggtg
     6361 gaatttcaag ggaatcagac tatgaatacc taggtgaaca gtacacatgc agaagccgag
     6421 agaaaacagc agcagtgcaa ataagtagtt ataaagtcgt gcctgaaggt gaaacatcac
     6481 tattacaagc cgtaactaaa cagcctattt ctgttggtat tgcggctaac gatgagtttc
     6541 atatgtacgg aagtggaata tatgatggaa gttgtaattc tagactgaat catgcagtga
     6601 cagttatagg ttatgggaca agtgaagaag atggtacaaa atattggata gtgaagaatt
     6661 catgggggag tgattggggt gaggaaggat atatgagaat tgctagagat gttggagttg
     6721 atggtggcca ttgtggcatt gcaaaggttg cgtcgttccc tactgcttga gcttctctag
     6781 ctagagtcga tcgacaagct cgagtttctc cataataatg tgtgagtagt tcccagataa
     6841 gggaattagg gttcctatag ggtttcgctc atgtgttgag catataagaa acccttagta
     6901 tgtatttgta tttgtaaaat acttctatca ataaaatttc taattcctaa aaccaaaatc
     6961 cagtactaaa atccagatcg ctgcaagagg atgcacatgt gaccgaggga cacgaagtga
     7021 tccgtttaaa ctatcagtgt ttgacaggat atattggcgg gtaaacctaa gagaaaagag
     7081 cgtttattag aataatcgga tatttaaaag ggcgtgaaaa ggtttatccg ttcgtccatt
     7141 tgtatgtgcc agc
//
