# Supplementary material for: Bioengineering secreted proteases converts divergent Rcr3 orthologs and paralogs into extracellular immune co-receptors
Source: bioRxiv preprint, doi:10.1101/2024.02.14.580413, version 2 (2024-05-23)
Supplement: Dataset S2 [file 580413_file07.zip › S2_Dataset/pJK049-036.gb]

LOCUS       pJK049-036              3202 bp    DNA     circular UNA 29-JAN-2024
DEFINITION  pL0M-nsCDS1-P0R1P2P3P4R5R6.
ACCESSION   urn.local...2cu1-ecqffy9
VERSION     urn.local...2cu1-ecqffy9
KEYWORDS    .
SOURCE      
  ORGANISM  .
FEATURES             Location/Qualifiers
     terminator      1..95
                     /Note="recombinase family protein terminator"
                     /note="Derived using Geneious Prime 2023.2.1 'Annotate
                     from Database' based on nucleotide similarity"
                     /label="recombinase family protein terminator"
     promoter        96..200
                     /gene="bla"
                     /note="AmpR promoter"
                     /note="Derived using Geneious Prime 2020.1.1 'Annotate
                     from Database' based on nucleotide similarity"
                     /label="bla promoter"
     CDS             201..1208
                     /name="aadA CDS"
                     /gene="aadA"
                     /product="ANT(3'')-Ia family aminoglycoside
                     nucleotidyltransferase AadA1"
                     /note="confers resistance against aminoglycosides
                     (PF01909)"
                     /transl_table=11
                     /note="Derived using Geneious Prime 2020.1.1 'Annotate
                     from Database' based on protein similarity"
                     /label="aadA CDS"
     promoter        complement(301..329)
                     /gene="intI1"
                     /note="Derived using Geneious Prime 2020.1.1 'Annotate
                     from Database' based on nucleotide similarity"
                     /label="int1 promoter"
     terminator      1212..1359
                     /Note="Beta-lactamase TEM terminator"
                     /note="Derived using Geneious Prime 2023.2.1 'Annotate
                     from Database' based on nucleotide similarity"
                     /label="bla terminator"
     terminator      complement(1361..1399)
                     /name="Tndr"
                     /note="rho independent terminator"
                     /note="Derived using Geneious Prime 2020.1.1 'Annotate
                     from Database' based on nucleotide similarity"
                     /label="Tndr"
     rep_origin      1402..1970
                     /direction="RIGHT"
                     /note="high-copy-number ColE1/pMB1/pBR322/pUC origin of 
                     replication; ori"
                     /note="Derived using Geneious Prime 2020.1.1 'Annotate
                     from Database' based on nucleotide similarity"
                     /label="ori rep origin"
     misc_RNA        1418..1970
                     /name="RNA-II"
                     /note="Derived using Geneious Prime 2020.1.1 'Annotate
                     from Database' based on nucleotide similarity"
                     /label="RNA-II"
     terminator      complement(1419..1452)
                     /name="Tndr"
                     /note="rho independent terminator"
                     /note="Derived using Geneious Prime 2020.1.1 'Annotate
                     from Database' based on nucleotide similarity"
                     /label="Tndr"
     misc_RNA        complement(1421..1528)
                     /name="RNA-I"
                     /note="Derived using Geneious Prime 2020.1.1 'Annotate
                     from Database' based on nucleotide similarity"
                     /label="RNA-I"
     regulatory      1781..2159
                     /regulatory_class="other"
                     /note="ColE1 ori"
                     /note="Derived using Geneious Prime 2020.1.1 'Annotate
                     from Database' based on nucleotide similarity"
                     /label="ColE1 ori regulatory"
     misc_feature    2057..2064
                     /note="DnaA box"
                     /note="Derived using Geneious Prime 2023.2.1 'Annotate
                     from Database' based on nucleotide similarity"
                     /label="DnaA box"
     misc_feature    2090..2153
                     /name="L-strand Y effector site"
                     /note="L-strand Y effector site"
                     /note="Derived using Geneious Prime 2020.1.1 'Annotate
                     from Database' based on nucleotide similarity"
                     /label="L-strand Y effector site"
     CDS             <2222..>2524
                     /gene="pip1"
                     /product="phytophthora-inhibited protease 1"
                     /protein_id="ABG23376.1"
                     /db_xref="GI:108937128"
                     /note="Derived using Geneious Prime 2020.1.1 'Annotate
                     from Database' based on nucleotide similarity"
                     /label="Pip1 pro-domain fragment CDS"
     CDS             <2525..>2605
                     /gene="Rcr3"
                     /note="required for Cf-2-dependent disease resistance"
                     /product="cysteine protease"
                     /protein_id="AAM19207.1"
                     /db_xref="GI:20334373"
                     /note="Derived using Geneious Prime 2020.1.1 'Annotate
                     from Database' based on nucleotide similarity"
                     /label="Rcr3pim fragment 1 CDS"
     CDS             <2606..>2710
                     /gene="pip1"
                     /product="phytophthora-inhibited protease 1"
                     /protein_id="ABG23376.1"
                     /db_xref="GI:108937128"
                     /note="Derived using Geneious Prime 2020.1.1 'Annotate
                     from Database' based on nucleotide similarity"
                     /label="Pip1 fragment 2 CDS"
     CDS             <2711..>2785
                     /gene="pip1"
                     /product="phytophthora-inhibited protease 1"
                     /protein_id="ABG23376.1"
                     /db_xref="GI:108937128"
                     /note="Derived using Geneious Prime 2020.1.1 'Annotate
                     from Database' based on nucleotide similarity"
                     /label="Pip1 fragment 3 CDS"
     CDS             <2786..>2905
                     /gene="pip1"
                     /product="phytophthora-inhibited protease 1"
                     /protein_id="ABG23376.1"
                     /db_xref="GI:108937128"
                     /note="Derived using Geneious Prime 2020.1.1 'Annotate
                     from Database' based on nucleotide similarity"
                     /label="Pip1 fragment 4 CDS"
     CDS             <2906..>3043
                     /gene="Rcr3"
                     /note="required for Cf-2-dependent disease resistance"
                     /product="cysteine protease"
                     /protein_id="AAM19207.1"
                     /db_xref="GI:20334373"
                     /note="Derived using Geneious Prime 2020.1.1 'Annotate
                     from Database' based on nucleotide similarity"
                     /label="Rcr3pim fragment 5 CDS"
     CDS             <3044..3172
                     /gene="Rcr3"
                     /note="required for Cf-2-dependent disease resistance"
                     /product="cysteine protease"
                     /protein_id="AAM19207.1"
                     /db_xref="GI:20334373"
                     /note="Derived using Geneious Prime 2020.1.1 'Annotate
                     from Database' based on nucleotide similarity"
                     /label="Rcr3pim fragment 6 CDS"
ORIGIN      
        1 gacgaaaggg cctcgtgata cgcctatttt tataggttaa tgtcatgata ataatggttt
       61 cttagacgtc aggtggcact tttcggggaa atgtgcgcgg aacccctatt tgtttatttt
      121 tctaaataca ttcaaatatg tatccgctca tgagacaata accctgataa atgcttcaat
      181 aatattgaaa aaggaagagt atgcgctcac gcaactggtc cagaaccttg accgaacgca
      241 gcggtggtaa cggcgcagtg gcggttttca tggcttgtta tgactgtttt tttggggtac
      301 agtctatgcc tcgggcatcc aagcagcaag cgcgttacgc cgtgggtcga tgtttgatgt
      361 tatggagcag caacgatgtt acgcagcagg gcagtcgccc taaaacaaag ttaaacatca
      421 tgagggaagc ggtgatcgcc gaagtatcga ctcaactatc agaggtagtt ggcgtcatcg
      481 agcgccatct cgaaccgacg ttgctggccg tacatttgta cggctccgca gtggatggcg
      541 gcctgaagcc acacagcgat attgatttgc tggttacggt gaccgtaagg cttgatgaaa
      601 caacgcggcg agctttgatc aacgaccttt tggaaacttc ggcttcccct ggagagagcg
      661 agattctccg cgctgtagaa gtcaccattg ttgtgcacga cgacatcatt ccgtggcgtt
      721 atccagctaa gcgcgaactg caatttggag aatggcagcg caatgacatt cttgcaggta
      781 tcttcgagcc agccacgatc gacattgatc tggctatctt gctgacaaaa gcaagagaac
      841 atagcgttgc cttggtaggt ccagcggcgg aggaactctt tgatccggtt cctgaacagg
      901 atctatttga ggcgctaaat gaaaccttaa cgctatggaa ctcgccgccc gactgggctg
      961 gcgatgagcg aaatgtagtg cttacgttgt cccgcatttg gtacagcgca gtaaccggca
     1021 aaatcgcgcc gaaggatgtc gctgccgact gggcaatgga gcgcctgccg gcccagtatc
     1081 agcccgtcat acttgaagct agacaggctt atcttggaca agaagaagat cgcttggcct
     1141 cgcgcgcaga tcagttggaa gaatttgtcc attacgtaaa aggcgagatc accaaggtag
     1201 tcggcaaata actgtcagac caagtttact catatatact ttagattgat ttaaaacttc
     1261 atttttaatt taaaaggatc taggtgaaga tcctttttga taatctcatg accaaaatcc
     1321 cttaacgtga gttttcgttc cactgagcgt cagaccccgt agaaaagatc aaaggatctt
     1381 cttgagatcc tttttttctg cgcgtaatct gctgcttgca aacaaaaaaa ccaccgctac
     1441 cagcggtggt ttgtttgccg gatcaagagc taccaactct ttttccgaag gtaactggct
     1501 tcagcagagc gcagatacca aatactgtcc ttctagtgta gccgtagtta ggccaccact
     1561 tcaagaactc tgtagcaccg cctacatacc tcgctctgct aatcctgtta ccagtggctg
     1621 ctgccagtgg cgataagtcg tgtcttaccg ggttggactc aagacgatag ttaccggata
     1681 aggcgcagcg gtcgggctga acggggggtt cgtgcacaca gcccagcttg gagcgaacga
     1741 cctacaccga actgagatac ctacagcgtg agctatgaga aagcgccacg cttcccgaag
     1801 ggagaaaggc ggacaggtat ccggtaagcg gcagggtcgg aacaggagag cgcacgaggg
     1861 agcttccagg gggaaacgcc tggtatcttt atagtcctgt cgggtttcgc cacctctgac
     1921 ttgagcgtcg atttttgtga tgctcgtcag gggggcggag cctatggaaa aacgccagca
     1981 acgcggcctt tttacggttc ctggcctttt gctggccttt tgctcacatg ttctttcctg
     2041 cgttatcccc tgattctgtg gataaccgta ttaccgcctt tgagtgagct gataccgctc
     2101 gccgcagccg aacgaccgag cgcagcgagt cagtgagcga ggaagcggaa gagcgcccaa
     2161 tacgcaaacc gcctctcccc gcgcgttggc cgattcatta atcactctgt ggtctcaagg
     2221 tcgcaactta aaagaattat ccatgcttga aaggcatgaa aattggatgg ttcatcatgg
     2281 acgtgtatac aaagatgata tagaaaaaga acaccgcttc aagacattca aggaaaacgt
     2341 tgagttcatc gaatctttca acaagaacgg aactcaacgt tataagctag ccgtcaataa
     2401 atatgctgat ctgaccactg aggaattcac aacatcattt atggggctcg acacttcatt
     2461 actatcccag caagaatcaa cagctacaac aacgtccttt aaatatgata gtgtgactga
     2521 agtgccgtct aacttggact ggagagagtc tggggctgtc actcaagtga aacatcaagg
     2581 tcgatgtgga tgttgctggg cgttttctgc ggccgcggct atagaaggag catatcaaat
     2641 tgcaaacaac gaactaatct ctctttcaga gcaacaacta ttggattgct ctacgcagaa
     2701 caaaggctgc gagggcggac taatgactgt cgcttacgac ttcttacttc agaacaatgg
     2761 cgggggcatt accacagaga ctaactatcc ttatgaagaa gctcaaaatg tttgcaagac
     2821 cgaacaacca gcagcagtta ctatcaatgg ctacgaagtc gtaccatctg acgagtcatc
     2881 gttgttgaaa gctgtagtga atcagccagt gtccattgga atagctgcta gccaagattt
     2941 acagttttac gcgggaggaa cttatgacgg aaactgtgcc gatcaaatta accatgctgt
     3001 aacagcgata ggatatggaa ctgatgagga aggtcagaaa tattggttgt tgaagaattc
     3061 atggggaaca agttggggcg agaatgggtt tatgaaaatt ataagagatt ctggggatcc
     3121 ttcaggtctt tgtgatatcg caaagatgtc atcttatcca aacatagcat gagctttgag
     3181 accacgaagt ggctcttcag tg
//
