# Supplementary material for: Bioengineering secreted proteases converts divergent Rcr3 orthologs and paralogs into extracellular immune co-receptors
Source: bioRxiv preprint, doi:10.1101/2024.02.14.580413, version 2 (2024-05-23)
Supplement: Dataset S2 [file 580413_file07.zip › S2_Dataset/pJK049-002.gb]

LOCUS       pJK049-002              3205 bp    DNA     circular UNA 29-JAN-2024
DEFINITION  pL0M-nsCDS1-P0P1P2P3P4P5R6.
ACCESSION   urn.local...2cwm-ecqffyp
VERSION     urn.local...2cwm-ecqffyp
KEYWORDS    .
SOURCE      
  ORGANISM  .
FEATURES             Location/Qualifiers
     terminator      1..95
                     /Note="recombinase family protein terminator"
                     /note="Derived using Geneious Prime 2023.2.1 'Annotate
                     from Database' based on nucleotide similarity"
                     /label="recombinase family protein terminator"
     promoter        96..200
                     /gene="bla"
                     /note="AmpR promoter"
                     /note="Derived using Geneious Prime 2020.1.1 'Annotate
                     from Database' based on nucleotide similarity"
                     /label="bla promoter"
     CDS             201..1208
                     /name="aadA CDS"
                     /gene="aadA"
                     /product="ANT(3'')-Ia family aminoglycoside
                     nucleotidyltransferase AadA1"
                     /note="confers resistance against aminoglycosides
                     (PF01909)"
                     /transl_table=11
                     /note="Derived using Geneious Prime 2020.1.1 'Annotate
                     from Database' based on protein similarity"
                     /label="aadA CDS"
     promoter        complement(301..329)
                     /gene="intI1"
                     /note="Derived using Geneious Prime 2020.1.1 'Annotate
                     from Database' based on nucleotide similarity"
                     /label="int1 promoter"
     terminator      1212..1359
                     /Note="Beta-lactamase TEM terminator"
                     /note="Derived using Geneious Prime 2023.2.1 'Annotate
                     from Database' based on nucleotide similarity"
                     /label="bla terminator"
     terminator      complement(1361..1399)
                     /name="Tndr"
                     /note="rho independent terminator"
                     /note="Derived using Geneious Prime 2020.1.1 'Annotate
                     from Database' based on nucleotide similarity"
                     /label="Tndr"
     rep_origin      1402..1970
                     /direction="RIGHT"
                     /note="high-copy-number ColE1/pMB1/pBR322/pUC origin of 
                     replication; ori"
                     /note="Derived using Geneious Prime 2020.1.1 'Annotate
                     from Database' based on nucleotide similarity"
                     /label="ori rep origin"
     misc_RNA        1418..1970
                     /name="RNA-II"
                     /note="Derived using Geneious Prime 2020.1.1 'Annotate
                     from Database' based on nucleotide similarity"
                     /label="RNA-II"
     terminator      complement(1419..1452)
                     /name="Tndr"
                     /note="rho independent terminator"
                     /note="Derived using Geneious Prime 2020.1.1 'Annotate
                     from Database' based on nucleotide similarity"
                     /label="Tndr"
     misc_RNA        complement(1421..1528)
                     /name="RNA-I"
                     /note="Derived using Geneious Prime 2020.1.1 'Annotate
                     from Database' based on nucleotide similarity"
                     /label="RNA-I"
     regulatory      1781..2159
                     /regulatory_class="other"
                     /note="ColE1 ori"
                     /note="Derived using Geneious Prime 2020.1.1 'Annotate
                     from Database' based on nucleotide similarity"
                     /label="ColE1 ori regulatory"
     misc_feature    2057..2064
                     /note="DnaA box"
                     /note="Derived using Geneious Prime 2023.2.1 'Annotate
                     from Database' based on nucleotide similarity"
                     /label="DnaA box"
     misc_feature    2090..2153
                     /name="L-strand Y effector site"
                     /note="L-strand Y effector site"
                     /note="Derived using Geneious Prime 2020.1.1 'Annotate
                     from Database' based on nucleotide similarity"
                     /label="L-strand Y effector site"
     CDS             <2222..>2524
                     /gene="pip1"
                     /product="phytophthora-inhibited protease 1"
                     /protein_id="ABG23376.1"
                     /db_xref="GI:108937128"
                     /note="Derived using Geneious Prime 2020.1.1 'Annotate
                     from Database' based on nucleotide similarity"
                     /label="Pip1 pro-domain fragment CDS"
     CDS             <2525..>2605
                     /gene="pip1"
                     /product="phytophthora-inhibited protease 1"
                     /protein_id="ABG23376.1"
                     /db_xref="GI:108937128"
                     /note="Derived using Geneious Prime 2020.1.1 'Annotate
                     from Database' based on nucleotide similarity"
                     /label="Pip1 fragment 1 CDS"
     CDS             <2606..>2710
                     /gene="pip1"
                     /product="phytophthora-inhibited protease 1"
                     /protein_id="ABG23376.1"
                     /db_xref="GI:108937128"
                     /note="Derived using Geneious Prime 2020.1.1 'Annotate
                     from Database' based on nucleotide similarity"
                     /label="Pip1 fragment 2 CDS"
     CDS             <2711..>2785
                     /gene="pip1"
                     /product="phytophthora-inhibited protease 1"
                     /protein_id="ABG23376.1"
                     /db_xref="GI:108937128"
                     /note="Derived using Geneious Prime 2020.1.1 'Annotate
                     from Database' based on nucleotide similarity"
                     /label="Pip1 fragment 3 CDS"
     CDS             <2786..>2905
                     /gene="pip1"
                     /product="phytophthora-inhibited protease 1"
                     /protein_id="ABG23376.1"
                     /db_xref="GI:108937128"
                     /note="Derived using Geneious Prime 2020.1.1 'Annotate
                     from Database' based on nucleotide similarity"
                     /label="Pip1 fragment 4 CDS"
     CDS             <2906..>3046
                     /gene="pip1"
                     /product="phytophthora-inhibited protease 1"
                     /protein_id="ABG23376.1"
                     /db_xref="GI:108937128"
                     /note="Derived using Geneious Prime 2020.1.1 'Annotate
                     from Database' based on nucleotide similarity"
                     /label="Pip1 fragment 5 CDS"
     CDS             <3047..3175
                     /gene="Rcr3"
                     /note="required for Cf-2-dependent disease resistance"
                     /product="cysteine protease"
                     /protein_id="AAM19207.1"
                     /db_xref="GI:20334373"
                     /note="Derived using Geneious Prime 2020.1.1 'Annotate
                     from Database' based on nucleotide similarity"
                     /label="Rcr3pim fragment 6 CDS"
ORIGIN      
        1 gacgaaaggg cctcgtgata cgcctatttt tataggttaa tgtcatgata ataatggttt
       61 cttagacgtc aggtggcact tttcggggaa atgtgcgcgg aacccctatt tgtttatttt
      121 tctaaataca ttcaaatatg tatccgctca tgagacaata accctgataa atgcttcaat
      181 aatattgaaa aaggaagagt atgcgctcac gcaactggtc cagaaccttg accgaacgca
      241 gcggtggtaa cggcgcagtg gcggttttca tggcttgtta tgactgtttt tttggggtac
      301 agtctatgcc tcgggcatcc aagcagcaag cgcgttacgc cgtgggtcga tgtttgatgt
      361 tatggagcag caacgatgtt acgcagcagg gcagtcgccc taaaacaaag ttaaacatca
      421 tgagggaagc ggtgatcgcc gaagtatcga ctcaactatc agaggtagtt ggcgtcatcg
      481 agcgccatct cgaaccgacg ttgctggccg tacatttgta cggctccgca gtggatggcg
      541 gcctgaagcc acacagcgat attgatttgc tggttacggt gaccgtaagg cttgatgaaa
      601 caacgcggcg agctttgatc aacgaccttt tggaaacttc ggcttcccct ggagagagcg
      661 agattctccg cgctgtagaa gtcaccattg ttgtgcacga cgacatcatt ccgtggcgtt
      721 atccagctaa gcgcgaactg caatttggag aatggcagcg caatgacatt cttgcaggta
      781 tcttcgagcc agccacgatc gacattgatc tggctatctt gctgacaaaa gcaagagaac
      841 atagcgttgc cttggtaggt ccagcggcgg aggaactctt tgatccggtt cctgaacagg
      901 atctatttga ggcgctaaat gaaaccttaa cgctatggaa ctcgccgccc gactgggctg
      961 gcgatgagcg aaatgtagtg cttacgttgt cccgcatttg gtacagcgca gtaaccggca
     1021 aaatcgcgcc gaaggatgtc gctgccgact gggcaatgga gcgcctgccg gcccagtatc
     1081 agcccgtcat acttgaagct agacaggctt atcttggaca agaagaagat cgcttggcct
     1141 cgcgcgcaga tcagttggaa gaatttgtcc attacgtaaa aggcgagatc accaaggtag
     1201 tcggcaaata actgtcagac caagtttact catatatact ttagattgat ttaaaacttc
     1261 atttttaatt taaaaggatc taggtgaaga tcctttttga taatctcatg accaaaatcc
     1321 cttaacgtga gttttcgttc cactgagcgt cagaccccgt agaaaagatc aaaggatctt
     1381 cttgagatcc tttttttctg cgcgtaatct gctgcttgca aacaaaaaaa ccaccgctac
     1441 cagcggtggt ttgtttgccg gatcaagagc taccaactct ttttccgaag gtaactggct
     1501 tcagcagagc gcagatacca aatactgtcc ttctagtgta gccgtagtta ggccaccact
     1561 tcaagaactc tgtagcaccg cctacatacc tcgctctgct aatcctgtta ccagtggctg
     1621 ctgccagtgg cgataagtcg tgtcttaccg ggttggactc aagacgatag ttaccggata
     1681 aggcgcagcg gtcgggctga acggggggtt cgtgcacaca gcccagcttg gagcgaacga
     1741 cctacaccga actgagatac ctacagcgtg agctatgaga aagcgccacg cttcccgaag
     1801 ggagaaaggc ggacaggtat ccggtaagcg gcagggtcgg aacaggagag cgcacgaggg
     1861 agcttccagg gggaaacgcc tggtatcttt atagtcctgt cgggtttcgc cacctctgac
     1921 ttgagcgtcg atttttgtga tgctcgtcag gggggcggag cctatggaaa aacgccagca
     1981 acgcggcctt tttacggttc ctggcctttt gctggccttt tgctcacatg ttctttcctg
     2041 cgttatcccc tgattctgtg gataaccgta ttaccgcctt tgagtgagct gataccgctc
     2101 gccgcagccg aacgaccgag cgcagcgagt cagtgagcga ggaagcggaa gagcgcccaa
     2161 tacgcaaacc gcctctcccc gcgcgttggc cgattcatta atcactctgt ggtctcaagg
     2221 tcgcaactta aaagaattat ccatgcttga aaggcatgaa aattggatgg ttcatcatgg
     2281 acgtgtatac aaagatgata tagaaaaaga acaccgcttc aagacattca aggaaaacgt
     2341 tgagttcatc gaatctttca acaagaacgg aactcaacgt tataagctag ccgtcaataa
     2401 atatgctgat ctgaccactg aggaattcac aacatcattt atggggctcg acacttcatt
     2461 actatcccag caagaatcaa cagctacaac aacgtccttt aaatatgata gtgtgactga
     2521 agtgccgaat agcatggact ggagaaagag agggagtgtc acaggagtca aggatcaagg
     2581 tgtatgtgga tgttgttggg cattttctgc ggccgcggct atagaaggag catatcaaat
     2641 tgcaaacaac gaactaatct ctctttcaga gcaacaacta ttggattgct ctacgcagaa
     2701 caaaggctgc gagggcggac taatgactgt cgcttacgac ttcttacttc agaacaatgg
     2761 cgggggcatt accacagaga ctaactatcc ttatgaagaa gctcaaaatg tttgcaagac
     2821 cgaacaacca gcagcagtta ctatcaatgg ctacgaagtc gtaccatctg acgagtcatc
     2881 gttgttgaaa gctgtagtga atcagcctat ttctgttggt attgcggcta acgatgagtt
     2941 tcatatgtac ggaagtggaa tatatgatgg aagttgtaat tctagactga atcatgcagt
     3001 gacagttata ggttatggga caagtgaaga agatggtaca aaatattggt tgttgaagaa
     3061 ttcatgggga acaagttggg gcgagaatgg gtttatgaaa attataagag attctgggga
     3121 tccttcaggt ctttgtgata tcgcaaagat gtcatcttat ccaaacatag catgagcttt
     3181 gagaccacga agtggctctt cagtg
//
