# Supplementary material for: Bioengineering secreted proteases converts divergent Rcr3 orthologs and paralogs into extracellular immune co-receptors
Source: bioRxiv preprint, doi:10.1101/2024.02.14.580413, version 2 (2024-05-23)
Supplement: Dataset S2 [file 580413_file07.zip › S2_Dataset/pJK049-053.gb]

LOCUS       pJK049-053              3205 bp    DNA     circular UNA 29-JAN-2024
DEFINITION  pL0M-nsCDS1-P0R1R2P3R4P5P6.
ACCESSION   urn.local...2cry-ecqffxw
VERSION     urn.local...2cry-ecqffxw
KEYWORDS    .
SOURCE      
  ORGANISM  .
FEATURES             Location/Qualifiers
     terminator      1..95
                     /Note="recombinase family protein terminator"
                     /note="Derived using Geneious Prime 2023.2.1 'Annotate
                     from Database' based on nucleotide similarity"
                     /label="recombinase family protein terminator"
     promoter        96..200
                     /gene="bla"
                     /note="AmpR promoter"
                     /note="Derived using Geneious Prime 2020.1.1 'Annotate
                     from Database' based on nucleotide similarity"
                     /label="bla promoter"
     CDS             201..1208
                     /name="aadA CDS"
                     /gene="aadA"
                     /product="ANT(3'')-Ia family aminoglycoside
                     nucleotidyltransferase AadA1"
                     /note="confers resistance against aminoglycosides
                     (PF01909)"
                     /transl_table=11
                     /note="Derived using Geneious Prime 2020.1.1 'Annotate
                     from Database' based on protein similarity"
                     /label="aadA CDS"
     promoter        complement(301..329)
                     /gene="intI1"
                     /note="Derived using Geneious Prime 2020.1.1 'Annotate
                     from Database' based on nucleotide similarity"
                     /label="int1 promoter"
     terminator      1212..1359
                     /Note="Beta-lactamase TEM terminator"
                     /note="Derived using Geneious Prime 2023.2.1 'Annotate
                     from Database' based on nucleotide similarity"
                     /label="bla terminator"
     terminator      complement(1361..1399)
                     /name="Tndr"
                     /note="rho independent terminator"
                     /note="Derived using Geneious Prime 2020.1.1 'Annotate
                     from Database' based on nucleotide similarity"
                     /label="Tndr"
     rep_origin      1402..1970
                     /direction="RIGHT"
                     /note="high-copy-number ColE1/pMB1/pBR322/pUC origin of 
                     replication; ori"
                     /note="Derived using Geneious Prime 2020.1.1 'Annotate
                     from Database' based on nucleotide similarity"
                     /label="ori rep origin"
     misc_RNA        1418..1970
                     /name="RNA-II"
                     /note="Derived using Geneious Prime 2020.1.1 'Annotate
                     from Database' based on nucleotide similarity"
                     /label="RNA-II"
     terminator      complement(1419..1452)
                     /name="Tndr"
                     /note="rho independent terminator"
                     /note="Derived using Geneious Prime 2020.1.1 'Annotate
                     from Database' based on nucleotide similarity"
                     /label="Tndr"
     misc_RNA        complement(1421..1528)
                     /name="RNA-I"
                     /note="Derived using Geneious Prime 2020.1.1 'Annotate
                     from Database' based on nucleotide similarity"
                     /label="RNA-I"
     regulatory      1781..2159
                     /regulatory_class="other"
                     /note="ColE1 ori"
                     /note="Derived using Geneious Prime 2020.1.1 'Annotate
                     from Database' based on nucleotide similarity"
                     /label="ColE1 ori regulatory"
     misc_feature    2057..2064
                     /note="DnaA box"
                     /note="Derived using Geneious Prime 2023.2.1 'Annotate
                     from Database' based on nucleotide similarity"
                     /label="DnaA box"
     misc_feature    2090..2153
                     /name="L-strand Y effector site"
                     /note="L-strand Y effector site"
                     /note="Derived using Geneious Prime 2020.1.1 'Annotate
                     from Database' based on nucleotide similarity"
                     /label="L-strand Y effector site"
     CDS             <2222..>2524
                     /gene="pip1"
                     /product="phytophthora-inhibited protease 1"
                     /protein_id="ABG23376.1"
                     /db_xref="GI:108937128"
                     /note="Derived using Geneious Prime 2020.1.1 'Annotate
                     from Database' based on nucleotide similarity"
                     /label="Pip1 pro-domain fragment CDS"
     CDS             <2525..>2605
                     /gene="Rcr3"
                     /note="required for Cf-2-dependent disease resistance"
                     /product="cysteine protease"
                     /protein_id="AAM19207.1"
                     /db_xref="GI:20334373"
                     /note="Derived using Geneious Prime 2020.1.1 'Annotate
                     from Database' based on nucleotide similarity"
                     /label="Rcr3pim fragment 1 CDS"
     CDS             <2606..>2710
                     /gene="Rcr3"
                     /note="required for Cf-2-dependent disease resistance"
                     /product="cysteine protease"
                     /protein_id="AAM19207.1"
                     /db_xref="GI:20334373"
                     /note="Derived using Geneious Prime 2020.1.1 'Annotate
                     from Database' based on nucleotide similarity"
                     /label="Rcr3pim fragment 2 CDS"
     CDS             <2711..>2785
                     /gene="pip1"
                     /product="phytophthora-inhibited protease 1"
                     /protein_id="ABG23376.1"
                     /db_xref="GI:108937128"
                     /note="Derived using Geneious Prime 2020.1.1 'Annotate
                     from Database' based on nucleotide similarity"
                     /label="Pip1 fragment 3 CDS"
     CDS             <2786..>2908
                     /gene="Rcr3"
                     /note="required for Cf-2-dependent disease resistance"
                     /product="cysteine protease"
                     /protein_id="AAM19207.1"
                     /db_xref="GI:20334373"
                     /note="Derived using Geneious Prime 2020.1.1 'Annotate
                     from Database' based on nucleotide similarity"
                     /label="Rcr3pim fragment 4 CDS"
     CDS             <2909..>3049
                     /gene="pip1"
                     /product="phytophthora-inhibited protease 1"
                     /protein_id="ABG23376.1"
                     /db_xref="GI:108937128"
                     /note="Derived using Geneious Prime 2020.1.1 'Annotate
                     from Database' based on nucleotide similarity"
                     /label="Pip1 fragment 5 CDS"
     CDS             <3050..3175
                     /gene="pip1"
                     /product="phytophthora-inhibited protease 1"
                     /protein_id="ABG23376.1"
                     /db_xref="GI:108937128"
                     /note="Derived using Geneious Prime 2020.1.1 'Annotate
                     from Database' based on nucleotide similarity"
                     /label="Pip1 fragment 6 CDS"
ORIGIN      
        1 gacgaaaggg cctcgtgata cgcctatttt tataggttaa tgtcatgata ataatggttt
       61 cttagacgtc aggtggcact tttcggggaa atgtgcgcgg aacccctatt tgtttatttt
      121 tctaaataca ttcaaatatg tatccgctca tgagacaata accctgataa atgcttcaat
      181 aatattgaaa aaggaagagt atgcgctcac gcaactggtc cagaaccttg accgaacgca
      241 gcggtggtaa cggcgcagtg gcggttttca tggcttgtta tgactgtttt tttggggtac
      301 agtctatgcc tcgggcatcc aagcagcaag cgcgttacgc cgtgggtcga tgtttgatgt
      361 tatggagcag caacgatgtt acgcagcagg gcagtcgccc taaaacaaag ttaaacatca
      421 tgagggaagc ggtgatcgcc gaagtatcga ctcaactatc agaggtagtt ggcgtcatcg
      481 agcgccatct cgaaccgacg ttgctggccg tacatttgta cggctccgca gtggatggcg
      541 gcctgaagcc acacagcgat attgatttgc tggttacggt gaccgtaagg cttgatgaaa
      601 caacgcggcg agctttgatc aacgaccttt tggaaacttc ggcttcccct ggagagagcg
      661 agattctccg cgctgtagaa gtcaccattg ttgtgcacga cgacatcatt ccgtggcgtt
      721 atccagctaa gcgcgaactg caatttggag aatggcagcg caatgacatt cttgcaggta
      781 tcttcgagcc agccacgatc gacattgatc tggctatctt gctgacaaaa gcaagagaac
      841 atagcgttgc cttggtaggt ccagcggcgg aggaactctt tgatccggtt cctgaacagg
      901 atctatttga ggcgctaaat gaaaccttaa cgctatggaa ctcgccgccc gactgggctg
      961 gcgatgagcg aaatgtagtg cttacgttgt cccgcatttg gtacagcgca gtaaccggca
     1021 aaatcgcgcc gaaggatgtc gctgccgact gggcaatgga gcgcctgccg gcccagtatc
     1081 agcccgtcat acttgaagct agacaggctt atcttggaca agaagaagat cgcttggcct
     1141 cgcgcgcaga tcagttggaa gaatttgtcc attacgtaaa aggcgagatc accaaggtag
     1201 tcggcaaata actgtcagac caagtttact catatatact ttagattgat ttaaaacttc
     1261 atttttaatt taaaaggatc taggtgaaga tcctttttga taatctcatg accaaaatcc
     1321 cttaacgtga gttttcgttc cactgagcgt cagaccccgt agaaaagatc aaaggatctt
     1381 cttgagatcc tttttttctg cgcgtaatct gctgcttgca aacaaaaaaa ccaccgctac
     1441 cagcggtggt ttgtttgccg gatcaagagc taccaactct ttttccgaag gtaactggct
     1501 tcagcagagc gcagatacca aatactgtcc ttctagtgta gccgtagtta ggccaccact
     1561 tcaagaactc tgtagcaccg cctacatacc tcgctctgct aatcctgtta ccagtggctg
     1621 ctgccagtgg cgataagtcg tgtcttaccg ggttggactc aagacgatag ttaccggata
     1681 aggcgcagcg gtcgggctga acggggggtt cgtgcacaca gcccagcttg gagcgaacga
     1741 cctacaccga actgagatac ctacagcgtg agctatgaga aagcgccacg cttcccgaag
     1801 ggagaaaggc ggacaggtat ccggtaagcg gcagggtcgg aacaggagag cgcacgaggg
     1861 agcttccagg gggaaacgcc tggtatcttt atagtcctgt cgggtttcgc cacctctgac
     1921 ttgagcgtcg atttttgtga tgctcgtcag gggggcggag cctatggaaa aacgccagca
     1981 acgcggcctt tttacggttc ctggcctttt gctggccttt tgctcacatg ttctttcctg
     2041 cgttatcccc tgattctgtg gataaccgta ttaccgcctt tgagtgagct gataccgctc
     2101 gccgcagccg aacgaccgag cgcagcgagt cagtgagcga ggaagcggaa gagcgcccaa
     2161 tacgcaaacc gcctctcccc gcgcgttggc cgattcatta atcactctgt ggtctcaagg
     2221 tcgcaactta aaagaattat ccatgcttga aaggcatgaa aattggatgg ttcatcatgg
     2281 acgtgtatac aaagatgata tagaaaaaga acaccgcttc aagacattca aggaaaacgt
     2341 tgagttcatc gaatctttca acaagaacgg aactcaacgt tataagctag ccgtcaataa
     2401 atatgctgat ctgaccactg aggaattcac aacatcattt atggggctcg acacttcatt
     2461 actatcccag caagaatcaa cagctacaac aacgtccttt aaatatgata gtgtgactga
     2521 agtgccgtct aacttggact ggagagagtc tggggctgtc actcaagtga aacatcaagg
     2581 tcgatgtgga tgttgctggg cgttttctgc agttggatca ctagaaggag cctacaaaat
     2641 tgcaacaggc aacttgatgg aattctctga acaggaactt ctcgattgca ccaccaacaa
     2701 ttatggctgc gagggcggac taatgactgt cgcttacgac ttcttacttc agaacaatgg
     2761 cgggggcatt accacagaga ctaactatga atacctaggt gaacagtaca catgcagaag
     2821 ccgagagaaa acagcagcag tgcaaataag tagttataaa gtcgtgcctg aaggtgaaac
     2881 atcactatta caagccgtaa ctaaacagcc tatttctgtt ggtattgcgg ctaacgatga
     2941 gtttcatatg tacggaagtg gaatatatga tggaagttgt aattctagac tgaatcatgc
     3001 agtgacagtt ataggttatg ggacaagtga agaagatggt acaaaatatt ggatagtgaa
     3061 gaattcatgg gggagtgatt ggggtgagga aggatatatg agaattgcta gagatgttgg
     3121 agttgatggt ggccattgtg gcattgcaaa ggttgcgtcg ttccctactg cttgagcttt
     3181 gagaccacga agtggctctt cagtg
//
