# Supplementary material for: Bioengineering secreted proteases converts divergent Rcr3 orthologs and paralogs into extracellular immune co-receptors
Source: bioRxiv preprint, doi:10.1101/2024.02.14.580413, version 2 (2024-05-23)
Supplement: Dataset S2 [file 580413_file07.zip › S2_Dataset/pJK049-043.gb]

LOCUS       pJK049-043              3193 bp    DNA     circular UNA 29-JAN-2024
DEFINITION  pL0M-nsCDS1-P0R1P2R3P4R5P6.
ACCESSION   urn.local...2cvl-ecqffyj
VERSION     urn.local...2cvl-ecqffyj
KEYWORDS    .
SOURCE      
  ORGANISM  .
FEATURES             Location/Qualifiers
     terminator      1..95
                     /Note="recombinase family protein terminator"
                     /note="Derived using Geneious Prime 2023.2.1 'Annotate
                     from Database' based on nucleotide similarity"
                     /label="recombinase family protein terminator"
     promoter        96..200
                     /gene="bla"
                     /note="AmpR promoter"
                     /note="Derived using Geneious Prime 2020.1.1 'Annotate
                     from Database' based on nucleotide similarity"
                     /label="bla promoter"
     CDS             201..1208
                     /name="aadA CDS"
                     /gene="aadA"
                     /product="ANT(3'')-Ia family aminoglycoside
                     nucleotidyltransferase AadA1"
                     /note="confers resistance against aminoglycosides
                     (PF01909)"
                     /transl_table=11
                     /note="Derived using Geneious Prime 2020.1.1 'Annotate
                     from Database' based on protein similarity"
                     /label="aadA CDS"
     promoter        complement(301..329)
                     /gene="intI1"
                     /note="Derived using Geneious Prime 2020.1.1 'Annotate
                     from Database' based on nucleotide similarity"
                     /label="int1 promoter"
     terminator      1212..1359
                     /Note="Beta-lactamase TEM terminator"
                     /note="Derived using Geneious Prime 2023.2.1 'Annotate
                     from Database' based on nucleotide similarity"
                     /label="bla terminator"
     terminator      complement(1361..1399)
                     /name="Tndr"
                     /note="rho independent terminator"
                     /note="Derived using Geneious Prime 2020.1.1 'Annotate
                     from Database' based on nucleotide similarity"
                     /label="Tndr"
     rep_origin      1402..1970
                     /direction="RIGHT"
                     /note="high-copy-number ColE1/pMB1/pBR322/pUC origin of 
                     replication; ori"
                     /note="Derived using Geneious Prime 2020.1.1 'Annotate
                     from Database' based on nucleotide similarity"
                     /label="ori rep origin"
     misc_RNA        1418..1970
                     /name="RNA-II"
                     /note="Derived using Geneious Prime 2020.1.1 'Annotate
                     from Database' based on nucleotide similarity"
                     /label="RNA-II"
     terminator      complement(1419..1452)
                     /name="Tndr"
                     /note="rho independent terminator"
                     /note="Derived using Geneious Prime 2020.1.1 'Annotate
                     from Database' based on nucleotide similarity"
                     /label="Tndr"
     misc_RNA        complement(1421..1528)
                     /name="RNA-I"
                     /note="Derived using Geneious Prime 2020.1.1 'Annotate
                     from Database' based on nucleotide similarity"
                     /label="RNA-I"
     regulatory      1781..2159
                     /regulatory_class="other"
                     /note="ColE1 ori"
                     /note="Derived using Geneious Prime 2020.1.1 'Annotate
                     from Database' based on nucleotide similarity"
                     /label="ColE1 ori regulatory"
     misc_feature    2057..2064
                     /note="DnaA box"
                     /note="Derived using Geneious Prime 2023.2.1 'Annotate
                     from Database' based on nucleotide similarity"
                     /label="DnaA box"
     misc_feature    2090..2153
                     /name="L-strand Y effector site"
                     /note="L-strand Y effector site"
                     /note="Derived using Geneious Prime 2020.1.1 'Annotate
                     from Database' based on nucleotide similarity"
                     /label="L-strand Y effector site"
     CDS             <2222..>2524
                     /gene="pip1"
                     /product="phytophthora-inhibited protease 1"
                     /protein_id="ABG23376.1"
                     /db_xref="GI:108937128"
                     /note="Derived using Geneious Prime 2020.1.1 'Annotate
                     from Database' based on nucleotide similarity"
                     /label="Pip1 pro-domain fragment CDS"
     CDS             <2525..>2605
                     /gene="Rcr3"
                     /note="required for Cf-2-dependent disease resistance"
                     /product="cysteine protease"
                     /protein_id="AAM19207.1"
                     /db_xref="GI:20334373"
                     /note="Derived using Geneious Prime 2020.1.1 'Annotate
                     from Database' based on nucleotide similarity"
                     /label="Rcr3pim fragment 1 CDS"
     CDS             <2606..>2710
                     /gene="pip1"
                     /product="phytophthora-inhibited protease 1"
                     /protein_id="ABG23376.1"
                     /db_xref="GI:108937128"
                     /note="Derived using Geneious Prime 2020.1.1 'Annotate
                     from Database' based on nucleotide similarity"
                     /label="Pip1 fragment 2 CDS"
     CDS             <2711..>2779
                     /gene="Rcr3"
                     /note="required for Cf-2-dependent disease resistance"
                     /product="cysteine protease"
                     /protein_id="AAM19207.1"
                     /db_xref="GI:20334373"
                     /note="Derived using Geneious Prime 2020.1.1 'Annotate
                     from Database' based on nucleotide similarity"
                     /label="Rcr3pim fragment 3 CDS"
     CDS             <2780..>2899
                     /gene="pip1"
                     /product="phytophthora-inhibited protease 1"
                     /protein_id="ABG23376.1"
                     /db_xref="GI:108937128"
                     /note="Derived using Geneious Prime 2020.1.1 'Annotate
                     from Database' based on nucleotide similarity"
                     /label="Pip1 fragment 4 CDS"
     CDS             <2900..>3037
                     /gene="Rcr3"
                     /note="required for Cf-2-dependent disease resistance"
                     /product="cysteine protease"
                     /protein_id="AAM19207.1"
                     /db_xref="GI:20334373"
                     /note="Derived using Geneious Prime 2020.1.1 'Annotate
                     from Database' based on nucleotide similarity"
                     /label="Rcr3pim fragment 5 CDS"
     CDS             <3038..3163
                     /gene="pip1"
                     /product="phytophthora-inhibited protease 1"
                     /protein_id="ABG23376.1"
                     /db_xref="GI:108937128"
                     /note="Derived using Geneious Prime 2020.1.1 'Annotate
                     from Database' based on nucleotide similarity"
                     /label="Pip1 fragment 6 CDS"
ORIGIN      
        1 gacgaaaggg cctcgtgata cgcctatttt tataggttaa tgtcatgata ataatggttt
       61 cttagacgtc aggtggcact tttcggggaa atgtgcgcgg aacccctatt tgtttatttt
      121 tctaaataca ttcaaatatg tatccgctca tgagacaata accctgataa atgcttcaat
      181 aatattgaaa aaggaagagt atgcgctcac gcaactggtc cagaaccttg accgaacgca
      241 gcggtggtaa cggcgcagtg gcggttttca tggcttgtta tgactgtttt tttggggtac
      301 agtctatgcc tcgggcatcc aagcagcaag cgcgttacgc cgtgggtcga tgtttgatgt
      361 tatggagcag caacgatgtt acgcagcagg gcagtcgccc taaaacaaag ttaaacatca
      421 tgagggaagc ggtgatcgcc gaagtatcga ctcaactatc agaggtagtt ggcgtcatcg
      481 agcgccatct cgaaccgacg ttgctggccg tacatttgta cggctccgca gtggatggcg
      541 gcctgaagcc acacagcgat attgatttgc tggttacggt gaccgtaagg cttgatgaaa
      601 caacgcggcg agctttgatc aacgaccttt tggaaacttc ggcttcccct ggagagagcg
      661 agattctccg cgctgtagaa gtcaccattg ttgtgcacga cgacatcatt ccgtggcgtt
      721 atccagctaa gcgcgaactg caatttggag aatggcagcg caatgacatt cttgcaggta
      781 tcttcgagcc agccacgatc gacattgatc tggctatctt gctgacaaaa gcaagagaac
      841 atagcgttgc cttggtaggt ccagcggcgg aggaactctt tgatccggtt cctgaacagg
      901 atctatttga ggcgctaaat gaaaccttaa cgctatggaa ctcgccgccc gactgggctg
      961 gcgatgagcg aaatgtagtg cttacgttgt cccgcatttg gtacagcgca gtaaccggca
     1021 aaatcgcgcc gaaggatgtc gctgccgact gggcaatgga gcgcctgccg gcccagtatc
     1081 agcccgtcat acttgaagct agacaggctt atcttggaca agaagaagat cgcttggcct
     1141 cgcgcgcaga tcagttggaa gaatttgtcc attacgtaaa aggcgagatc accaaggtag
     1201 tcggcaaata actgtcagac caagtttact catatatact ttagattgat ttaaaacttc
     1261 atttttaatt taaaaggatc taggtgaaga tcctttttga taatctcatg accaaaatcc
     1321 cttaacgtga gttttcgttc cactgagcgt cagaccccgt agaaaagatc aaaggatctt
     1381 cttgagatcc tttttttctg cgcgtaatct gctgcttgca aacaaaaaaa ccaccgctac
     1441 cagcggtggt ttgtttgccg gatcaagagc taccaactct ttttccgaag gtaactggct
     1501 tcagcagagc gcagatacca aatactgtcc ttctagtgta gccgtagtta ggccaccact
     1561 tcaagaactc tgtagcaccg cctacatacc tcgctctgct aatcctgtta ccagtggctg
     1621 ctgccagtgg cgataagtcg tgtcttaccg ggttggactc aagacgatag ttaccggata
     1681 aggcgcagcg gtcgggctga acggggggtt cgtgcacaca gcccagcttg gagcgaacga
     1741 cctacaccga actgagatac ctacagcgtg agctatgaga aagcgccacg cttcccgaag
     1801 ggagaaaggc ggacaggtat ccggtaagcg gcagggtcgg aacaggagag cgcacgaggg
     1861 agcttccagg gggaaacgcc tggtatcttt atagtcctgt cgggtttcgc cacctctgac
     1921 ttgagcgtcg atttttgtga tgctcgtcag gggggcggag cctatggaaa aacgccagca
     1981 acgcggcctt tttacggttc ctggcctttt gctggccttt tgctcacatg ttctttcctg
     2041 cgttatcccc tgattctgtg gataaccgta ttaccgcctt tgagtgagct gataccgctc
     2101 gccgcagccg aacgaccgag cgcagcgagt cagtgagcga ggaagcggaa gagcgcccaa
     2161 tacgcaaacc gcctctcccc gcgcgttggc cgattcatta atcactctgt ggtctcaagg
     2221 tcgcaactta aaagaattat ccatgcttga aaggcatgaa aattggatgg ttcatcatgg
     2281 acgtgtatac aaagatgata tagaaaaaga acaccgcttc aagacattca aggaaaacgt
     2341 tgagttcatc gaatctttca acaagaacgg aactcaacgt tataagctag ccgtcaataa
     2401 atatgctgat ctgaccactg aggaattcac aacatcattt atggggctcg acacttcatt
     2461 actatcccag caagaatcaa cagctacaac aacgtccttt aaatatgata gtgtgactga
     2521 agtgccgtct aacttggact ggagagagtc tggggctgtc actcaagtga aacatcaagg
     2581 tcgatgtgga tgttgctggg cgttttctgc ggccgcggct atagaaggag catatcaaat
     2641 tgcaaacaac gaactaatct ctctttcaga gcaacaacta ttggattgct ctacgcagaa
     2701 caaaggctgc aacggaggtt taatgacgaa tgcattcgat tttatcatag aaaatggtgg
     2761 aatttcaagg gaatcagact atccttatga agaagctcaa aatgtttgca agaccgaaca
     2821 accagcagca gttactatca atggctacga agtcgtacca tctgacgagt catcgttgtt
     2881 gaaagctgta gtgaatcagc cagtgtccat tggaatagct gctagccaag atttacagtt
     2941 ttacgcggga ggaacttatg acggaaactg tgccgatcaa attaaccatg ctgtaacagc
     3001 gataggatat ggaactgatg aggaaggtca gaaatattgg atagtgaaga attcatgggg
     3061 gagtgattgg ggtgaggaag gatatatgag aattgctaga gatgttggag ttgatggtgg
     3121 ccattgtggc attgcaaagg ttgcgtcgtt ccctactgct tgagctttga gaccacgaag
     3181 tggctcttca gtg
//
