# Supplementary material for: Bioengineering secreted proteases converts divergent Rcr3 orthologs and paralogs into extracellular immune co-receptors
Source: bioRxiv preprint, doi:10.1101/2024.02.14.580413, version 2 (2024-05-23)
Supplement: Dataset S2 [file 580413_file07.zip › S2_Dataset/pJK049-012.gb]

LOCUS       pJK049-012              3196 bp    DNA     circular UNA 29-JAN-2024
DEFINITION  pL0M-nsCDS1-P0P1P2R3P4R5R6.
ACCESSION   urn.local...2cru-ecqffxw
VERSION     urn.local...2cru-ecqffxw
KEYWORDS    .
SOURCE      
  ORGANISM  .
FEATURES             Location/Qualifiers
     terminator      1..95
                     /Note="recombinase family protein terminator"
                     /note="Derived using Geneious Prime 2023.2.1 'Annotate
                     from Database' based on nucleotide similarity"
                     /label="recombinase family protein terminator"
     promoter        96..200
                     /gene="bla"
                     /note="AmpR promoter"
                     /note="Derived using Geneious Prime 2020.1.1 'Annotate
                     from Database' based on nucleotide similarity"
                     /label="bla promoter"
     CDS             201..1208
                     /name="aadA CDS"
                     /gene="aadA"
                     /product="ANT(3'')-Ia family aminoglycoside
                     nucleotidyltransferase AadA1"
                     /note="confers resistance against aminoglycosides
                     (PF01909)"
                     /transl_table=11
                     /note="Derived using Geneious Prime 2020.1.1 'Annotate
                     from Database' based on protein similarity"
                     /label="aadA CDS"
     promoter        complement(301..329)
                     /gene="intI1"
                     /note="Derived using Geneious Prime 2020.1.1 'Annotate
                     from Database' based on nucleotide similarity"
                     /label="int1 promoter"
     terminator      1212..1359
                     /Note="Beta-lactamase TEM terminator"
                     /note="Derived using Geneious Prime 2023.2.1 'Annotate
                     from Database' based on nucleotide similarity"
                     /label="bla terminator"
     terminator      complement(1361..1399)
                     /name="Tndr"
                     /note="rho independent terminator"
                     /note="Derived using Geneious Prime 2020.1.1 'Annotate
                     from Database' based on nucleotide similarity"
                     /label="Tndr"
     rep_origin      1402..1970
                     /direction="RIGHT"
                     /note="high-copy-number ColE1/pMB1/pBR322/pUC origin of 
                     replication; ori"
                     /note="Derived using Geneious Prime 2020.1.1 'Annotate
                     from Database' based on nucleotide similarity"
                     /label="ori rep origin"
     misc_RNA        1418..1970
                     /name="RNA-II"
                     /note="Derived using Geneious Prime 2020.1.1 'Annotate
                     from Database' based on nucleotide similarity"
                     /label="RNA-II"
     terminator      complement(1419..1452)
                     /name="Tndr"
                     /note="rho independent terminator"
                     /note="Derived using Geneious Prime 2020.1.1 'Annotate
                     from Database' based on nucleotide similarity"
                     /label="Tndr"
     misc_RNA        complement(1421..1528)
                     /name="RNA-I"
                     /note="Derived using Geneious Prime 2020.1.1 'Annotate
                     from Database' based on nucleotide similarity"
                     /label="RNA-I"
     regulatory      1781..2159
                     /regulatory_class="other"
                     /note="ColE1 ori"
                     /note="Derived using Geneious Prime 2020.1.1 'Annotate
                     from Database' based on nucleotide similarity"
                     /label="ColE1 ori regulatory"
     misc_feature    2057..2064
                     /note="DnaA box"
                     /note="Derived using Geneious Prime 2023.2.1 'Annotate
                     from Database' based on nucleotide similarity"
                     /label="DnaA box"
     misc_feature    2090..2153
                     /name="L-strand Y effector site"
                     /note="L-strand Y effector site"
                     /note="Derived using Geneious Prime 2020.1.1 'Annotate
                     from Database' based on nucleotide similarity"
                     /label="L-strand Y effector site"
     CDS             <2222..>2524
                     /gene="pip1"
                     /product="phytophthora-inhibited protease 1"
                     /protein_id="ABG23376.1"
                     /db_xref="GI:108937128"
                     /note="Derived using Geneious Prime 2020.1.1 'Annotate
                     from Database' based on nucleotide similarity"
                     /label="Pip1 pro-domain fragment CDS"
     CDS             <2525..>2605
                     /gene="pip1"
                     /product="phytophthora-inhibited protease 1"
                     /protein_id="ABG23376.1"
                     /db_xref="GI:108937128"
                     /note="Derived using Geneious Prime 2020.1.1 'Annotate
                     from Database' based on nucleotide similarity"
                     /label="Pip1 fragment 1 CDS"
     CDS             <2606..>2710
                     /gene="pip1"
                     /product="phytophthora-inhibited protease 1"
                     /protein_id="ABG23376.1"
                     /db_xref="GI:108937128"
                     /note="Derived using Geneious Prime 2020.1.1 'Annotate
                     from Database' based on nucleotide similarity"
                     /label="Pip1 fragment 2 CDS"
     CDS             <2711..>2779
                     /gene="Rcr3"
                     /note="required for Cf-2-dependent disease resistance"
                     /product="cysteine protease"
                     /protein_id="AAM19207.1"
                     /db_xref="GI:20334373"
                     /note="Derived using Geneious Prime 2020.1.1 'Annotate
                     from Database' based on nucleotide similarity"
                     /label="Rcr3pim fragment 3 CDS"
     CDS             <2780..>2899
                     /gene="pip1"
                     /product="phytophthora-inhibited protease 1"
                     /protein_id="ABG23376.1"
                     /db_xref="GI:108937128"
                     /note="Derived using Geneious Prime 2020.1.1 'Annotate
                     from Database' based on nucleotide similarity"
                     /label="Pip1 fragment 4 CDS"
     CDS             <2900..>3037
                     /gene="Rcr3"
                     /note="required for Cf-2-dependent disease resistance"
                     /product="cysteine protease"
                     /protein_id="AAM19207.1"
                     /db_xref="GI:20334373"
                     /note="Derived using Geneious Prime 2020.1.1 'Annotate
                     from Database' based on nucleotide similarity"
                     /label="Rcr3pim fragment 5 CDS"
     CDS             <3038..3166
                     /gene="Rcr3"
                     /note="required for Cf-2-dependent disease resistance"
                     /product="cysteine protease"
                     /protein_id="AAM19207.1"
                     /db_xref="GI:20334373"
                     /note="Derived using Geneious Prime 2020.1.1 'Annotate
                     from Database' based on nucleotide similarity"
                     /label="Rcr3pim fragment 6 CDS"
ORIGIN      
        1 gacgaaaggg cctcgtgata cgcctatttt tataggttaa tgtcatgata ataatggttt
       61 cttagacgtc aggtggcact tttcggggaa atgtgcgcgg aacccctatt tgtttatttt
      121 tctaaataca ttcaaatatg tatccgctca tgagacaata accctgataa atgcttcaat
      181 aatattgaaa aaggaagagt atgcgctcac gcaactggtc cagaaccttg accgaacgca
      241 gcggtggtaa cggcgcagtg gcggttttca tggcttgtta tgactgtttt tttggggtac
      301 agtctatgcc tcgggcatcc aagcagcaag cgcgttacgc cgtgggtcga tgtttgatgt
      361 tatggagcag caacgatgtt acgcagcagg gcagtcgccc taaaacaaag ttaaacatca
      421 tgagggaagc ggtgatcgcc gaagtatcga ctcaactatc agaggtagtt ggcgtcatcg
      481 agcgccatct cgaaccgacg ttgctggccg tacatttgta cggctccgca gtggatggcg
      541 gcctgaagcc acacagcgat attgatttgc tggttacggt gaccgtaagg cttgatgaaa
      601 caacgcggcg agctttgatc aacgaccttt tggaaacttc ggcttcccct ggagagagcg
      661 agattctccg cgctgtagaa gtcaccattg ttgtgcacga cgacatcatt ccgtggcgtt
      721 atccagctaa gcgcgaactg caatttggag aatggcagcg caatgacatt cttgcaggta
      781 tcttcgagcc agccacgatc gacattgatc tggctatctt gctgacaaaa gcaagagaac
      841 atagcgttgc cttggtaggt ccagcggcgg aggaactctt tgatccggtt cctgaacagg
      901 atctatttga ggcgctaaat gaaaccttaa cgctatggaa ctcgccgccc gactgggctg
      961 gcgatgagcg aaatgtagtg cttacgttgt cccgcatttg gtacagcgca gtaaccggca
     1021 aaatcgcgcc gaaggatgtc gctgccgact gggcaatgga gcgcctgccg gcccagtatc
     1081 agcccgtcat acttgaagct agacaggctt atcttggaca agaagaagat cgcttggcct
     1141 cgcgcgcaga tcagttggaa gaatttgtcc attacgtaaa aggcgagatc accaaggtag
     1201 tcggcaaata actgtcagac caagtttact catatatact ttagattgat ttaaaacttc
     1261 atttttaatt taaaaggatc taggtgaaga tcctttttga taatctcatg accaaaatcc
     1321 cttaacgtga gttttcgttc cactgagcgt cagaccccgt agaaaagatc aaaggatctt
     1381 cttgagatcc tttttttctg cgcgtaatct gctgcttgca aacaaaaaaa ccaccgctac
     1441 cagcggtggt ttgtttgccg gatcaagagc taccaactct ttttccgaag gtaactggct
     1501 tcagcagagc gcagatacca aatactgtcc ttctagtgta gccgtagtta ggccaccact
     1561 tcaagaactc tgtagcaccg cctacatacc tcgctctgct aatcctgtta ccagtggctg
     1621 ctgccagtgg cgataagtcg tgtcttaccg ggttggactc aagacgatag ttaccggata
     1681 aggcgcagcg gtcgggctga acggggggtt cgtgcacaca gcccagcttg gagcgaacga
     1741 cctacaccga actgagatac ctacagcgtg agctatgaga aagcgccacg cttcccgaag
     1801 ggagaaaggc ggacaggtat ccggtaagcg gcagggtcgg aacaggagag cgcacgaggg
     1861 agcttccagg gggaaacgcc tggtatcttt atagtcctgt cgggtttcgc cacctctgac
     1921 ttgagcgtcg atttttgtga tgctcgtcag gggggcggag cctatggaaa aacgccagca
     1981 acgcggcctt tttacggttc ctggcctttt gctggccttt tgctcacatg ttctttcctg
     2041 cgttatcccc tgattctgtg gataaccgta ttaccgcctt tgagtgagct gataccgctc
     2101 gccgcagccg aacgaccgag cgcagcgagt cagtgagcga ggaagcggaa gagcgcccaa
     2161 tacgcaaacc gcctctcccc gcgcgttggc cgattcatta atcactctgt ggtctcaagg
     2221 tcgcaactta aaagaattat ccatgcttga aaggcatgaa aattggatgg ttcatcatgg
     2281 acgtgtatac aaagatgata tagaaaaaga acaccgcttc aagacattca aggaaaacgt
     2341 tgagttcatc gaatctttca acaagaacgg aactcaacgt tataagctag ccgtcaataa
     2401 atatgctgat ctgaccactg aggaattcac aacatcattt atggggctcg acacttcatt
     2461 actatcccag caagaatcaa cagctacaac aacgtccttt aaatatgata gtgtgactga
     2521 agtgccgaat agcatggact ggagaaagag agggagtgtc acaggagtca aggatcaagg
     2581 tgtatgtgga tgttgttggg cattttctgc ggccgcggct atagaaggag catatcaaat
     2641 tgcaaacaac gaactaatct ctctttcaga gcaacaacta ttggattgct ctacgcagaa
     2701 caaaggctgc aacggaggtt taatgacgaa tgcattcgat tttatcatag aaaatggtgg
     2761 aatttcaagg gaatcagact atccttatga agaagctcaa aatgtttgca agaccgaaca
     2821 accagcagca gttactatca atggctacga agtcgtacca tctgacgagt catcgttgtt
     2881 gaaagctgta gtgaatcagc cagtgtccat tggaatagct gctagccaag atttacagtt
     2941 ttacgcggga ggaacttatg acggaaactg tgccgatcaa attaaccatg ctgtaacagc
     3001 gataggatat ggaactgatg aggaaggtca gaaatattgg ttgttgaaga attcatgggg
     3061 aacaagttgg ggcgagaatg ggtttatgaa aattataaga gattctgggg atccttcagg
     3121 tctttgtgat atcgcaaaga tgtcatctta tccaaacata gcatgagctt tgagaccacg
     3181 aagtggctct tcagtg
//
