# Supplementary material for: Bioengineering secreted proteases converts divergent Rcr3 orthologs and paralogs into extracellular immune co-receptors
Source: bioRxiv preprint, doi:10.1101/2024.02.14.580413, version 2 (2024-05-23)
Supplement: Dataset S2 [file 580413_file07.zip › S2_Dataset/pJK607.gb]

LOCUS       pJK607                  8835 bp    DNA     circular UNA 29-JAN-2024
DEFINITION  pL2M-P19///2x35S::NtPR1a-Hybrid.
ACCESSION   urn.local...2cyf-ecqffz5
VERSION     urn.local...2cyf-ecqffz5
KEYWORDS    .
SOURCE      
  ORGANISM  .
FEATURES             Location/Qualifiers
     misc_feature    1..2785
                     /note="pVS1ori short"
                     /label="pVS1ori short"
     CDS             193..822
                     /note="StaA; similar to IncC2"
                     /codon_start=1
                     /transl_table=11
                     /product="pVS1 partitioning protein"
                     /protein_id="AAD19678.1"
                     /db_xref="GI:4378781"
                     /label="pVS1 partitioning protein CDS"
     CDS             843..1058
                     /note="ORF3; not required for stable maintenance"
                     /codon_start=1
                     /transl_table=11
                     /product="hypothetical protein"
                     /protein_id="AAD19679.1"
                     /db_xref="GI:4378782"
                     /label="hypothetical protein CDS"
     misc_feature    1089..1101
                     /name="KorB box"
                     /note="KorB box"
                     /label="KorB box"
     CDS             1217..2323
                     /note="RepA"
                     /transl_table=11
                     /product="pVS1 replication protein"
                     /protein_id="AAD19680.1"
                     /db_xref="GI:4378783"
                     /label="pVS1 replication protein CDS"
     rep_origin      2389..2583
                     /note="pVS1 origin of replication"
                     /label="pVS1 origin of replication rep origin"
     misc_feature    2389..2396
                     /note="DnaA box"
                     /note="Derived using Geneious Prime 2023.2.1 'Annotate
                     from Database' based on nucleotide similarity"
                     /label="DnaA box"
     repeat_region   2400..2483
                     /note="21 bp repeats"
                     /rpt_type="direct"
                     /label="21 bp repeats repeat region"
     misc_feature    2484..2575
                     /note="AT-rich region"
                     /label="AT-rich region"
     misc_feature    2576..2583
                     /note="DnaA box"
                     /note="Derived using Geneious Prime 2023.2.1 'Annotate
                     from Database' based on nucleotide similarity"
                     /label="DnaA box"
     promoter        2791..2895
                     /gene="bla"
                     /note="AmpR promoter"
                     /label="bla promoter"
     CDS             2896..3690
                     /gene="aphA"
                     /function="kanamycin resistance"
                     /codon_start=1
                     /transl_table=11
                     /product="aminoglycoside 3'-phosphotransferase"
                     /protein_id="ADZ30886.1"
                     /db_xref="GI:325559604"
                     /label="aphA CDS"
     terminator      3691..3838
                     /Note="Beta-lactamase TEM terminator"
                     /note="Derived using Geneious Prime 2023.1.2 'Annotate
                     from Database' based on nucleotide similarity"
                     /label="bla terminator"
     terminator      complement(3840..3878)
                     /name="Tndr"
                     /note="rho independent terminator"
                     /label="Tndr"
     rep_origin      3881..4449
                     /direction="RIGHT"
                     /note="high-copy-number ColE1/pMB1/pBR322/pUC origin of 
                     replication; ori"
                     /label="ori rep origin"
     misc_RNA        3897..4449
                     /name="RNA-II"
                     /label="RNA-II"
     terminator      complement(3898..3931)
                     /name="Tndr"
                     /note="rho independent terminator"
                     /label="Tndr"
     misc_RNA        complement(3900..4007)
                     /name="RNA-I"
                     /label="RNA-I"
     misc_feature    4516..4662
                     /note="LB; left border. Identical to sequence near
                     agrocinopine synthase on Agrobacterium tumefaciens strain
                     1D1460 plasmid pTi1D1460 (CP032929 nucleotides 161,573 -
                     161,719). "
                     /label="LB; left border"
     misc_feature    4585..4609
                     /note="T-DNA left border sequence (Thole et al., (2007)
                     Plant Physiol 145:1211-1219)"
                     /label="misc"
     terminator      complement(4701..5408)
                     /note="OCS terminator; octopine synthase terminator"
                     /label="OCS terminator"
     CDS             complement(5416..5937)
                     /gene="p19"
                     /note="Tombusvirus RNA silencing suppressor 19 kDa
                     protein; characterized in PubMed ID 18944038; similar to
                     CAC01277.1"
                     /transl_table=11
                     /product="RNA silencing suppressor 19 kDa protein"
                     /protein_id="AIN46664.1"
                     /db_xref="GI:684152027"
                     /label="p19 CDS"
     promoter        complement(5939..6319)
                     /note="enhancer elements, TATA box, and start codon
                     missing; mas1' truncated by 96 nt; mas1'-2' mannopine
                     synthase promoter; mas2' drives MCS2 ORF"
                     /label="truncated MAS promoter"
     promoter        6359..7102
                     /note="Double CaMV 35S"
                     /label="2x35S pro (Plant Parts Kit)"
     misc_feature    7135..7189
                     /note="TMV Omega; translational enhancer from the tobacco
                     mosaic virus 5'-leader sequence (Gallie et al., 1988)"
                     /label="TMV Omega (Plant parts kit)"
     CDS             7197..7286
                     /label="NtPR1a"
     CDS             join(7287,7477..>7481)
                     /label="GlyGly-Linker"
     intron          7288..7476
                     /Note="Portable intron (PIV2 aka IV2)"
                     /label="PIV2"
     CDS             <7482..8423
                     /gene="pip1"
                     /codon_start=1
                     /product="phytophthora-inhibited protease 1"
                     /protein_id="ABG23376.1"
                     /db_xref="GI:108937128"
                     /label="pip1 CDS"
     mutation        7971..7973
                     /created_by="Jiorgos Kourelis"
                     /label="E"
     mutation        7989..7991
                     /created_by="Jiorgos Kourelis"
                     /label="V"
     mutation        8013..8015
                     /created_by="Jiorgos Kourelis"
                     /label="NNG"
     mutation        8184..8186
                     /created_by="Jiorgos Kourelis"
                     /label="N"
     mutation        8187..8189
                     /created_by="Jiorgos Kourelis"
                     /modified_by="Jiorgos Kourelis"
                     /label="D"
     mutation        8196..8198
                     /created_by="Jiorgos Kourelis"
                     /label="H"
     mutation        8199..8201
                     /created_by="Jiorgos Kourelis"
                     /label="M"
     mutation        8232..8234
                     /created_by="Jiorgos Kourelis"
                     /label="N"
     mutation        8235..8237
                     /created_by="Jiorgos Kourelis"
                     /label="S"
     mutation        8277..8279
                     /created_by="Jiorgos Kourelis"
                     /label="SE"
     mutation        8289..8291
                     /created_by="Jiorgos Kourelis"
                     /label="T"
     mutation        8373..8375
                     /created_by="Jiorgos Kourelis"
                     /label="D"
     mutation        8388..8390
                     /created_by="Jiorgos Kourelis"
                     /label="G"
     mutation        8400..8402
                     /created_by="Jiorgos Kourelis"
                     /label="V"
     mutation        8403..8405
                     /created_by="Jiorgos Kourelis"
                     /label="A"
     mutation        8409..8411
                     /created_by="Jiorgos Kourelis"
                     /label="F"
     terminator      8428..8631
                     /note="CaMV poly(A) signal; cauliflower mosaic virus
                     polyadenylation signal"
                     /label="35S terminator (Plant Parts kit)"
     misc_feature    complement(8677..8831)
                     /note="RB; Right border. Identical to sequence near
                     D-nopaline dehydrogenase on Agrobacterium tumefaciens
                     strain 1D1460 plasmid pTi1D1460 (CP032929 nucleotides
                     186,435 - 186,589). "
                     /label="RB"
     misc_feature    8695..8719
                     /note="T-DNA right border sequence (Thole et al., (2007)
                     Plant Physiol 145:1211-1219)"
                     /label="misc"
ORIGIN      
        1 cgtgcggctg catgaaatcc tggccggttt gtctgatgcc aagctggcgg cctggccggc
       61 cagcttggcc gctgaagaaa ccgagcgccg ccgtctaaaa aggtgatgtg tatttgagta
      121 aaacagcttg cgtcatgcgg tcgctgcgta tatgatgcga tgagtaaata aacaaatacg
      181 caaggggaac gcatgaaggt tatcgctgta cttaaccaga aaggcgggtc aggcaagacg
      241 accatcgcaa cccatctagc ccgcgccctg caactcgccg gggccgatgt tctgttagtc
      301 gattccgatc cccagggcag tgcccgcgat tgggcggccg tgcgggaaga tcaaccgcta
      361 accgttgtcg gcatcgaccg cccgacgatt gaccgcgacg tgaaggccat cggccggcgc
      421 gacttcgtag tgatcgacgg agcgccccag gcggcggact tggctgtgtc cgcgatcaag
      481 gcagccgact tcgtgctgat tccggtgcag ccaagccctt acgacatatg ggccaccgcc
      541 gacctggtgg agctggttaa gcagcgcatt gaggtcacgg atggaaggct acaagcggcc
      601 tttgtcgtgt cgcgggcgat caaaggcacg cgcatcggcg gtgaggttgc cgaggcgctg
      661 gccgggtacg agctgcccat tcttgagtcc cgtatcacgc agcgcgtgag ctacccaggc
      721 actgccgccg ccggcacaac cgttcttgaa tcagaacccg agggcgacgc tgcccgcgag
      781 gtccaggcgc tggccgctga aattaaatca aaactcattt gagttaatga ggtaaagaga
      841 aaatgagcaa aagcacaaac acgctaagtg ccggccgtcc gagcgcacgc agcagcaagg
      901 ctgcaacgtt ggccagcctg gcagacacgc cagccatgaa gcgggtcaac tttcagttgc
      961 cggcggagga tcacaccaag ctgaagatgt acgcggtacg ccaaggcaag accattaccg
     1021 agctgctatc tgaatacatc gcgcagctac cagagtaaat gagcaaatga ataaatgagt
     1081 agatgaattt tagcggctaa aggaggcggc atggaaaatc aagaacaacc aggcaccgac
     1141 gccgtggaat gccccatgtg tggaggaacg ggcggttggc caggcgtaag cggctgggtt
     1201 gtctgccggc cctgcaatgg cactggaacc cccaagcccg aggaatcggc gtgacggtcg
     1261 caaaccatcc ggcccggtac aaatcggcgc ggcgctgggt gatgacctgg tggagaagtt
     1321 gaaggccgcg caggccgccc agcggcaacg catcgaggca gaagcacgcc ccggtgaatc
     1381 gtggcaagcg gccgctgatc gaatccgcaa agaatcccgg caaccgccgg cagccggtgc
     1441 gccgtcgatt aggaagccgc ccaagggcga cgagcaacca gattttttcg ttccgatgct
     1501 ctatgacgtg ggcacccgcg atagtcgcag catcatggac gtggccgttt tccgtctgtc
     1561 gaagcgtgac cgacgagctg gcgaggtgat ccgctacgag cttccagacg ggcacgtaga
     1621 ggtttccgca gggccggccg gcatggccag tgtgtgggat tacgacctgg tactgatggc
     1681 ggtttcccat ctaaccgaat ccatgaaccg ataccgggaa gggaagggag acaagcccgg
     1741 ccgcgtgttc cgtccacacg ttgcggacgt actcaagttc tgccggcgag ccgatggcgg
     1801 aaagcagaaa gacgacctgg tagaaacctg cattcggtta aacaccacgc acgttgccat
     1861 gcagcgtacg aagaaggcca agaacggccg cctggtgacg gtatccgagg gtgaagcctt
     1921 gattagccgc tacaagatcg taaagagcga aaccgggcgg ccggagtaca tcgagatcga
     1981 gctagctgat tggatgtacc gcgagatcac agaaggcaag aacccggacg tgctgacggt
     2041 tcaccccgat tactttttga tcgatcccgg catcggccgt tttctctacc gcctggcacg
     2101 ccgcgccgca ggcaaggcag aagccagatg gttgttcaag acgatctacg aacgcagtgg
     2161 cagcgccgga gagttcaaga agttctgttt caccgtgcgc aagctgatcg ggtcaaatga
     2221 cctgccggag tacgatttga aggaggaggc ggggcaggct ggcccgatcc tagtcatgcg
     2281 ctaccgcaac ctgatcgagg gcgaagcatc cgccggttcc taatgtacgg agcagatgct
     2341 agggcaaatt gccctagcag gggaaaaagg tcgaaaaagc ttctttcctg tggatagcac
     2401 gtacattggg aacccaaagc cgtacattgg gaaccggaac ccgtacattg ggaacccaaa
     2461 gccgtacatt gggaaccggt cacacatgta agtgactgat ataaaagaga aaaaaggcga
     2521 tttttccgcc taaaactctt taaaacttat taaaactctt aaaacccgcc tggcctgtgc
     2581 ataactgtct ggccagcgca cagccgaaca gctgcaaaaa gcgcctaccc ttcggtcgct
     2641 gcgctcccta cgccccgccg cttcgcgtcg gcctatcgcg gccgctggcc gctcaaaaat
     2701 ggctggccta cggccaggca atctaccagg gcgcggacaa gccgcgccgt cgccactcga
     2761 ccgccggcgc ccacatcaag gctccgagtg cgcggaaccc ctatttgttt atttttctaa
     2821 atacattcaa atatgtatcc gctcatgaga caataaccct gataaatgct tcaataatat
     2881 tgaaaaagga agagtatggc taaaatgaga atatcaccgg aattgaaaaa actgatcgaa
     2941 aaataccgct gcgtaaaaga tacggaagga atgtctcctg ctaaggtata taagctggtg
     3001 ggagaaaatg aaaacctata tttaaaaatg acggacagcc ggtataaagg gaccacctat
     3061 gatgtggaac gggaaaagga catgatgcta tggctggaag gaaagctgcc tgttccaaag
     3121 gtcctgcact ttgaacggca tgatggctgg agcaatctgc tcatgagtga ggccgatggc
     3181 gtcctttgct cggaagagta tgaagatgaa caaagccctg aaaagattat cgagctgtat
     3241 gcggagtgca tcaggctctt tcactccatc gacatatcgg attgtcccta tacgaatagc
     3301 ttagacagcc gcttagccga attggattac ttactgaata acgatctggc cgatgtggat
     3361 tgcgaaaact gggaagagga cactccattt aaagatccgc gcgagctgta tgatttttta
     3421 aagacggaaa agcccgaaga ggaacttgtc ttttcccacg gcgacctggg agacagcaac
     3481 atctttgtga aagatggcaa agtaagtggc tttattgatc ttgggagaag cggcagggcg
     3541 gacaagtggt atgacattgc cttctgcgtc cggtcgctca gggaggatat cggggaagaa
     3601 cagtatgtcg agctattttt tgacttactg gggatcaagc ctgattggga gaaaataaaa
     3661 tattatattt tactggatga attgttttag ctgtcagacc aagtttactc atatatactt
     3721 tagattgatt taaaacttca tttttaattt aaaaggatct aggtgaagat cctttttgat
     3781 aatctcatga ccaaaatccc ttaacgtgag ttttcgttcc actgagcgtc agaccccgta
     3841 gaaaagatca aaggatcttc ttgagatcct ttttttctgc gcgtaatctg ctgcttgcaa
     3901 acaaaaaaac caccgctacc agcggtggtt tgtttgccgg atcaagagct accaactctt
     3961 tttccgaagg taactggctt cagcagagcg cagataccaa atactgttct tctagtgtag
     4021 ccgtagttag gccaccactt caagaactct gtagcaccgc ctacatacct cgctctgcta
     4081 atcctgttac cagtggctgc tgccagtggc gataagtcgt gtcttaccgg gttggactca
     4141 agacgatagt taccggataa ggcgcagcgg tcgggctgaa cggggggttc gtgcacacag
     4201 cccagcttgg agcgaacgac ctacaccgaa ctgagatacc tacagcgtga gctatgagaa
     4261 agcgccacgc ttcccgaagg gagaaaggcg gacaggtatc cggtaagcgg cagggtcgga
     4321 acaggagagc gcacgaggga gcttccaggg ggaaacgcct ggtatcttta tagtcctgtc
     4381 gggtttcgcc acctctgact tgagcgtcga tttttgtgat gctcgtcagg ggggcggagc
     4441 ctatggaaaa acgccagcaa cgcggccttt ttacggttcc tgctcggatc tgttggaccg
     4501 gacagtagtc atggttgatg ggctgcctgt atcgagtggt gattttgtgc cgagctgccg
     4561 gtcggggagc tgttggctgg ctggtggcag gatatattgt ggtgtaaaca aattgacgct
     4621 tagacaactt aataacacat tgcggacgtt tttaatgtac tggggttgaa cactctgtgc
     4681 cgaattcgga tccagcggtc ctgctgagcc tcgacatgtt gtcgcaaaat tcgccctgga
     4741 cccgcccaac gatttgtcgt cactgtcaag gtttgacctg cacttcattt ggggcccaca
     4801 tacaccaaaa aaatgctgca taattctcgg ggcagcaagt cggttacccg gccgccgtgc
     4861 tggaccgggt tgaatggtgc ccgtaacttt cggtagagcg gacggccaat actcaacttc
     4921 aaggaatctc acccatgcgc gccggcgggg aaccggagtt cccttcagtg agcgttatta
     4981 gttcgccgct cggtgtgtcg tagatactag cccctggggc acttttgaaa tttgaataag
     5041 atttatgtaa tcagtctttt aggtttgacc ggttctgccg ctttttttaa aattggattt
     5101 gtaataataa aacgcaattg tttgttattg tggcgctcta tcatagatgt cgctataaac
     5161 ctattcagca caatatattg ttttcatttt aatattgtac atataagtag tagggtacaa
     5221 tcagtaaatt gaacggagaa tattattcat aaaaatacga tagtaacggg tgatatattc
     5281 attagaatga accgaaaccg gcggtaagga tctgagctac acatgctcag gttttttaca
     5341 acgtgcacaa cagaattgaa agcaaatatc atgcgatcat aggcttctcg catatctcat
     5401 taaagcagga caagcttact cgctttcttt ttcgaaagtt tgagtacctt cagggcatcc
     5461 tcttgataca ttactttcca cttcgattgg ggcaagctgt agcagttctt gcttagaccg
     5521 aattgccatc tcacagagat gctgaagagt tcgcgaccct ccagaaacgg tgatactaac
     5581 tcctcgaaac cgaatactat aggtacatcc gatctggtcg aaaccgaaaa atcgagatgc
     5641 tgcatagtta accgaatctc ccgtccaaga tccaaggact ctgtgcagtg aagcttccgt
     5701 cctgtcgtat ctgagatatc tcttaaatac aactttcccg aaaccccagc tttccttgaa
     5761 accaagggga ttatcttgat tcgaattcgt ctcatcgtta tgtagccgcc actcagtcca
     5821 actcggactt tcgtcaggaa gtttgaaggg agaagtggta cctcctgatc ctccatccca
     5881 acgttcactg ttagcttgtt ccctagcgtc gtttccttgt atagctcgtt ccatcattcg
     5941 atttggtgta tcgagattgg ttatgaaatt cagatgctag tgtaatgtat tggtaatttg
     6001 ggaagatata ataggaagca aggctattta tccatttctg aaaaggcgaa atggcgtcac
     6061 cgcgagcgtc acgcgcattc cgttcttgct gtaaagcgtt gtttggtaca cttttgacta
     6121 gcgaggcttg gcgtgtcagc gtatctattc aaaagtcgtt aatggctgcg gatcaagaaa
     6181 aagttggaat agaaacagaa tacccgcgaa attcaggccc ggttgccatg tcctacacgc
     6241 cgaaataaac gaccaaatta gtagaaaaat aaaaactgac taggatactt acgtcacgtc
     6301 ttgcgcactg atttgaaaaa tctcaatata aactccgcaa gaattcaagc ttggaggtca
     6361 acatggtgga gcacgacact ctggtctact ccaaaaatgt caaagataca gtctcagaag
     6421 atcaaagggc tattgagact tttcaacaaa ggataatttc gggaaacctc ctcggattcc
     6481 attgcccagc tatctgtcac ttcatcgaaa ggacagtaga aaaggaaggt ggctcctaca
     6541 aatgccatca ttgcgataaa ggaaaggcta tcattcaaga tctctctgcc gacagtggtc
     6601 ccaaagatgg acccccaccc acgaggagca tcgtggaaaa agaagaggtt ccaaccacgt
     6661 ctacaaagca agtggattga tgtgataaca tggtggagca cgacactctg gtctactcca
     6721 aaaatgtcaa agatacagtc tcagaagatc aaagggctat tgagactttt caacaaagga
     6781 taatttcggg aaacctcctc ggattccatt gcccagctat ctgtcacttc atcgaaagga
     6841 cagtagaaaa ggaaggtggc tcctacaaat gccatcattg cgataaagga aaggctatca
     6901 ttcaagatct ctctgccgac agtggtccca aagatggacc cccacccacg aggagcatcg
     6961 tggaaaaaga agaggttcca accacgtcta caaagcaagt ggattgatgt gacatctcca
     7021 ctgacgtaag ggatgacgca caatcccact atccttcgca agacccttcc tctatataag
     7081 gaagttcatt tcatttggag aggacacgct cgagtataag agctcatttt tacaacaatt
     7141 accaacaaca acaaacaaca aacaacatta caattacatt tacaattatc gatacaatgg
     7201 gatttgttct cttttcacaa ttgccttcat ttcttcttgt ctctacactt ctcttattcc
     7261 tagtaatatc ccactcttgc cgtgcaggta agtttctgct tctacctttg atatatatat
     7321 aataattatc attaattagt agtaatataa tatttcaaat atttttttca aaataaaaga
     7381 atgtagtata tagcaattgc ttttctgtag tttataagtg tgtatatttt aatttataac
     7441 ttttctaata tatgaccaaa atttgttgat gtgcaggagg tcgcaactta aaagaattat
     7501 ccatgcttga aaggcatgaa aattggatgg ttcatcatgg acgtgtatac aaagatgata
     7561 tagaaaaaga acaccgcttc aagacattca aggaaaacgt tgagttcatc gaatctttca
     7621 acaagaacgg aactcaacgt tataagctag ccgtcaataa atatgctgat ctgaccactg
     7681 aggaattcac aacatcattt atggggctcg acacttcatt actatcccag caagaatcaa
     7741 cagctacaac aacgtccttt aaatatgata gtgtgactga agtgccgaat agcatggact
     7801 ggagaaagag agggagtgtc acaggagtca aggatcaagg tgtatgtgga tgttgttggg
     7861 cattttctgc ggccgcggct atagaaggag catatcaaat tgcaaacaac gaactaatct
     7921 ctctttcaga gcaacaacta ttggattgct ctacgcagaa caaaggctgc aacggcggac
     7981 taatgactaa cgcttacgac ttcttacttc agaacggggg cattaccaca gagactaact
     8041 atccttatga agaagctcaa aatgtttgca agaccgaaca accagcagca gttactatca
     8101 atggctacga agtcgtacca tctgacgagt catcgttgtt gaaagctgta gtgaatcagc
     8161 ctatttctgt tggtattgcg gctagccaag agtttcagtt ttacggaagt ggaatatatg
     8221 atggaagttg tgccgataga ctgaatcatg cagtgacagt tataggttat gggacagatg
     8281 aagatggtca gaaatattgg atagtgaaga attcatgggg gagtgattgg ggtgaggaag
     8341 gatatatgag aattgctaga gatgttggag ttcctggtgg ccattgtgat attgcaaaga
     8401 tgtcatcgta tcctactgct taagcttctc tagctagagt cgatcgacaa gctcgagttt
     8461 ctccataata atgtgtgagt agttcccaga taagggaatt agggttccta tagggtttcg
     8521 ctcatgtgtt gagcatataa gaaaccctta gtatgtattt gtatttgtaa aatacttcta
     8581 tcaataaaat ttctaattcc taaaaccaaa atccagtact aaaatccaga tcgctactag
     8641 aggatgcaca tgtgaccgag ggacacgaag tgatccgttt aaactatcag tgtttgacag
     8701 gatatattgg cgggtaaacc taagagaaaa gagcgtttat tagaataatc ggatatttaa
     8761 aagggcgtga aaaggtttat ccgttcgtcc atttgtatgt gcatgccaac cacagggttc
     8821 ccctcgggag tcagc
//
