# Supplementary material for: Bioengineering secreted proteases converts divergent Rcr3 orthologs and paralogs into extracellular immune co-receptors
Source: bioRxiv preprint, doi:10.1101/2024.02.14.580413, version 2 (2024-05-23)
Supplement: Dataset S2 [file 580413_file07.zip › S2_Dataset/pJK049-026.gb]

LOCUS       pJK049-026              3199 bp    DNA     circular UNA 29-JAN-2024
DEFINITION  pL0M-nsCDS1-P0P1R2R3P4P5R6.
ACCESSION   urn.local...2ctm-ecqffy7
VERSION     urn.local...2ctm-ecqffy7
KEYWORDS    .
SOURCE      
  ORGANISM  .
FEATURES             Location/Qualifiers
     terminator      1..95
                     /Note="recombinase family protein terminator"
                     /note="Derived using Geneious Prime 2023.2.1 'Annotate
                     from Database' based on nucleotide similarity"
                     /label="recombinase family protein terminator"
     promoter        96..200
                     /gene="bla"
                     /note="AmpR promoter"
                     /note="Derived using Geneious Prime 2020.1.1 'Annotate
                     from Database' based on nucleotide similarity"
                     /label="bla promoter"
     CDS             201..1208
                     /name="aadA CDS"
                     /gene="aadA"
                     /product="ANT(3'')-Ia family aminoglycoside
                     nucleotidyltransferase AadA1"
                     /note="confers resistance against aminoglycosides
                     (PF01909)"
                     /transl_table=11
                     /note="Derived using Geneious Prime 2020.1.1 'Annotate
                     from Database' based on protein similarity"
                     /label="aadA CDS"
     promoter        complement(301..329)
                     /gene="intI1"
                     /note="Derived using Geneious Prime 2020.1.1 'Annotate
                     from Database' based on nucleotide similarity"
                     /label="int1 promoter"
     terminator      1212..1359
                     /Note="Beta-lactamase TEM terminator"
                     /note="Derived using Geneious Prime 2023.2.1 'Annotate
                     from Database' based on nucleotide similarity"
                     /label="bla terminator"
     terminator      complement(1361..1399)
                     /name="Tndr"
                     /note="rho independent terminator"
                     /note="Derived using Geneious Prime 2020.1.1 'Annotate
                     from Database' based on nucleotide similarity"
                     /label="Tndr"
     rep_origin      1402..1970
                     /direction="RIGHT"
                     /note="high-copy-number ColE1/pMB1/pBR322/pUC origin of 
                     replication; ori"
                     /note="Derived using Geneious Prime 2020.1.1 'Annotate
                     from Database' based on nucleotide similarity"
                     /label="ori rep origin"
     misc_RNA        1418..1970
                     /name="RNA-II"
                     /note="Derived using Geneious Prime 2020.1.1 'Annotate
                     from Database' based on nucleotide similarity"
                     /label="RNA-II"
     terminator      complement(1419..1452)
                     /name="Tndr"
                     /note="rho independent terminator"
                     /note="Derived using Geneious Prime 2020.1.1 'Annotate
                     from Database' based on nucleotide similarity"
                     /label="Tndr"
     misc_RNA        complement(1421..1528)
                     /name="RNA-I"
                     /note="Derived using Geneious Prime 2020.1.1 'Annotate
                     from Database' based on nucleotide similarity"
                     /label="RNA-I"
     regulatory      1781..2159
                     /regulatory_class="other"
                     /note="ColE1 ori"
                     /note="Derived using Geneious Prime 2020.1.1 'Annotate
                     from Database' based on nucleotide similarity"
                     /label="ColE1 ori regulatory"
     misc_feature    2057..2064
                     /note="DnaA box"
                     /note="Derived using Geneious Prime 2023.2.1 'Annotate
                     from Database' based on nucleotide similarity"
                     /label="DnaA box"
     misc_feature    2090..2153
                     /name="L-strand Y effector site"
                     /note="L-strand Y effector site"
                     /note="Derived using Geneious Prime 2020.1.1 'Annotate
                     from Database' based on nucleotide similarity"
                     /label="L-strand Y effector site"
     CDS             <2222..>2524
                     /gene="pip1"
                     /product="phytophthora-inhibited protease 1"
                     /protein_id="ABG23376.1"
                     /db_xref="GI:108937128"
                     /note="Derived using Geneious Prime 2020.1.1 'Annotate
                     from Database' based on nucleotide similarity"
                     /label="Pip1 pro-domain fragment CDS"
     CDS             <2525..>2605
                     /gene="pip1"
                     /product="phytophthora-inhibited protease 1"
                     /protein_id="ABG23376.1"
                     /db_xref="GI:108937128"
                     /note="Derived using Geneious Prime 2020.1.1 'Annotate
                     from Database' based on nucleotide similarity"
                     /label="Pip1 fragment 1 CDS"
     CDS             <2606..>2710
                     /gene="Rcr3"
                     /note="required for Cf-2-dependent disease resistance"
                     /product="cysteine protease"
                     /protein_id="AAM19207.1"
                     /db_xref="GI:20334373"
                     /note="Derived using Geneious Prime 2020.1.1 'Annotate
                     from Database' based on nucleotide similarity"
                     /label="Rcr3pim fragment 2 CDS"
     CDS             <2711..>2779
                     /gene="Rcr3"
                     /note="required for Cf-2-dependent disease resistance"
                     /product="cysteine protease"
                     /protein_id="AAM19207.1"
                     /db_xref="GI:20334373"
                     /note="Derived using Geneious Prime 2020.1.1 'Annotate
                     from Database' based on nucleotide similarity"
                     /label="Rcr3pim fragment 3 CDS"
     CDS             <2780..>2899
                     /gene="pip1"
                     /product="phytophthora-inhibited protease 1"
                     /protein_id="ABG23376.1"
                     /db_xref="GI:108937128"
                     /note="Derived using Geneious Prime 2020.1.1 'Annotate
                     from Database' based on nucleotide similarity"
                     /label="Pip1 fragment 4 CDS"
     CDS             <2900..>3040
                     /gene="pip1"
                     /product="phytophthora-inhibited protease 1"
                     /protein_id="ABG23376.1"
                     /db_xref="GI:108937128"
                     /note="Derived using Geneious Prime 2020.1.1 'Annotate
                     from Database' based on nucleotide similarity"
                     /label="Pip1 fragment 5 CDS"
     CDS             <3041..3169
                     /gene="Rcr3"
                     /note="required for Cf-2-dependent disease resistance"
                     /product="cysteine protease"
                     /protein_id="AAM19207.1"
                     /db_xref="GI:20334373"
                     /note="Derived using Geneious Prime 2020.1.1 'Annotate
                     from Database' based on nucleotide similarity"
                     /label="Rcr3pim fragment 6 CDS"
ORIGIN      
        1 gacgaaaggg cctcgtgata cgcctatttt tataggttaa tgtcatgata ataatggttt
       61 cttagacgtc aggtggcact tttcggggaa atgtgcgcgg aacccctatt tgtttatttt
      121 tctaaataca ttcaaatatg tatccgctca tgagacaata accctgataa atgcttcaat
      181 aatattgaaa aaggaagagt atgcgctcac gcaactggtc cagaaccttg accgaacgca
      241 gcggtggtaa cggcgcagtg gcggttttca tggcttgtta tgactgtttt tttggggtac
      301 agtctatgcc tcgggcatcc aagcagcaag cgcgttacgc cgtgggtcga tgtttgatgt
      361 tatggagcag caacgatgtt acgcagcagg gcagtcgccc taaaacaaag ttaaacatca
      421 tgagggaagc ggtgatcgcc gaagtatcga ctcaactatc agaggtagtt ggcgtcatcg
      481 agcgccatct cgaaccgacg ttgctggccg tacatttgta cggctccgca gtggatggcg
      541 gcctgaagcc acacagcgat attgatttgc tggttacggt gaccgtaagg cttgatgaaa
      601 caacgcggcg agctttgatc aacgaccttt tggaaacttc ggcttcccct ggagagagcg
      661 agattctccg cgctgtagaa gtcaccattg ttgtgcacga cgacatcatt ccgtggcgtt
      721 atccagctaa gcgcgaactg caatttggag aatggcagcg caatgacatt cttgcaggta
      781 tcttcgagcc agccacgatc gacattgatc tggctatctt gctgacaaaa gcaagagaac
      841 atagcgttgc cttggtaggt ccagcggcgg aggaactctt tgatccggtt cctgaacagg
      901 atctatttga ggcgctaaat gaaaccttaa cgctatggaa ctcgccgccc gactgggctg
      961 gcgatgagcg aaatgtagtg cttacgttgt cccgcatttg gtacagcgca gtaaccggca
     1021 aaatcgcgcc gaaggatgtc gctgccgact gggcaatgga gcgcctgccg gcccagtatc
     1081 agcccgtcat acttgaagct agacaggctt atcttggaca agaagaagat cgcttggcct
     1141 cgcgcgcaga tcagttggaa gaatttgtcc attacgtaaa aggcgagatc accaaggtag
     1201 tcggcaaata actgtcagac caagtttact catatatact ttagattgat ttaaaacttc
     1261 atttttaatt taaaaggatc taggtgaaga tcctttttga taatctcatg accaaaatcc
     1321 cttaacgtga gttttcgttc cactgagcgt cagaccccgt agaaaagatc aaaggatctt
     1381 cttgagatcc tttttttctg cgcgtaatct gctgcttgca aacaaaaaaa ccaccgctac
     1441 cagcggtggt ttgtttgccg gatcaagagc taccaactct ttttccgaag gtaactggct
     1501 tcagcagagc gcagatacca aatactgtcc ttctagtgta gccgtagtta ggccaccact
     1561 tcaagaactc tgtagcaccg cctacatacc tcgctctgct aatcctgtta ccagtggctg
     1621 ctgccagtgg cgataagtcg tgtcttaccg ggttggactc aagacgatag ttaccggata
     1681 aggcgcagcg gtcgggctga acggggggtt cgtgcacaca gcccagcttg gagcgaacga
     1741 cctacaccga actgagatac ctacagcgtg agctatgaga aagcgccacg cttcccgaag
     1801 ggagaaaggc ggacaggtat ccggtaagcg gcagggtcgg aacaggagag cgcacgaggg
     1861 agcttccagg gggaaacgcc tggtatcttt atagtcctgt cgggtttcgc cacctctgac
     1921 ttgagcgtcg atttttgtga tgctcgtcag gggggcggag cctatggaaa aacgccagca
     1981 acgcggcctt tttacggttc ctggcctttt gctggccttt tgctcacatg ttctttcctg
     2041 cgttatcccc tgattctgtg gataaccgta ttaccgcctt tgagtgagct gataccgctc
     2101 gccgcagccg aacgaccgag cgcagcgagt cagtgagcga ggaagcggaa gagcgcccaa
     2161 tacgcaaacc gcctctcccc gcgcgttggc cgattcatta atcactctgt ggtctcaagg
     2221 tcgcaactta aaagaattat ccatgcttga aaggcatgaa aattggatgg ttcatcatgg
     2281 acgtgtatac aaagatgata tagaaaaaga acaccgcttc aagacattca aggaaaacgt
     2341 tgagttcatc gaatctttca acaagaacgg aactcaacgt tataagctag ccgtcaataa
     2401 atatgctgat ctgaccactg aggaattcac aacatcattt atggggctcg acacttcatt
     2461 actatcccag caagaatcaa cagctacaac aacgtccttt aaatatgata gtgtgactga
     2521 agtgccgaat agcatggact ggagaaagag agggagtgtc acaggagtca aggatcaagg
     2581 tgtatgtgga tgttgttggg cattttctgc agttggatca ctagaaggag cctacaaaat
     2641 tgcaacaggc aacttgatgg aattctctga acaggaactt ctcgattgca ccaccaacaa
     2701 ttatggctgc aacggaggtt taatgacgaa tgcattcgat tttatcatag aaaatggtgg
     2761 aatttcaagg gaatcagact atccttatga agaagctcaa aatgtttgca agaccgaaca
     2821 accagcagca gttactatca atggctacga agtcgtacca tctgacgagt catcgttgtt
     2881 gaaagctgta gtgaatcagc ctatttctgt tggtattgcg gctaacgatg agtttcatat
     2941 gtacggaagt ggaatatatg atggaagttg taattctaga ctgaatcatg cagtgacagt
     3001 tataggttat gggacaagtg aagaagatgg tacaaaatat tggttgttga agaattcatg
     3061 gggaacaagt tggggcgaga atgggtttat gaaaattata agagattctg gggatccttc
     3121 aggtctttgt gatatcgcaa agatgtcatc ttatccaaac atagcatgag ctttgagacc
     3181 acgaagtggc tcttcagtg
//
