# Supplementary material for: Bioengineering secreted proteases converts divergent Rcr3 orthologs and paralogs into extracellular immune co-receptors
Source: bioRxiv preprint, doi:10.1101/2024.02.14.580413, version 2 (2024-05-23)
Supplement: Dataset S2 [file 580413_file07.zip › S2_Dataset/pJK100-003.gb]

LOCUS       pJK100-003              7153 bp    DNA     circular UNA 29-JAN-2024
DEFINITION  pL2M-2x35S::NtPR1a-P0P1P2P3P4R5P6.
ACCESSION   urn.local...2cw8-ecqffyn
VERSION     urn.local...2cw8-ecqffyn
KEYWORDS    .
SOURCE      
  ORGANISM  .
FEATURES             Location/Qualifiers
     misc_feature    1..2785
                     /note="pVS1ori short"
                     /note="Derived using Geneious Prime 2023.1.2 'Annotate
                     from Database' based on nucleotide similarity"
                     /label="pVS1ori short"
     CDS             193..822
                     /note="StaA; similar to IncC2"
                     /codon_start=1
                     /transl_table=11
                     /product="pVS1 partitioning protein"
                     /protein_id="AAD19678.1"
                     /db_xref="GI:4378781"
                     /note="Derived using Geneious Prime 2023.1.2 'Annotate
                     from Database' based on protein similarity"
                     /label="pVS1 partitioning protein CDS"
     CDS             843..1058
                     /note="ORF3; not required for stable maintenance"
                     /codon_start=1
                     /transl_table=11
                     /product="hypothetical protein"
                     /protein_id="AAD19679.1"
                     /db_xref="GI:4378782"
                     /note="Derived using Geneious Prime 2023.1.2 'Annotate
                     from Database' based on protein similarity"
                     /label="hypothetical protein CDS"
     misc_feature    1089..1101
                     /name="KorB box"
                     /note="KorB box"
                     /note="Derived using Geneious Prime 2023.1.2 'Annotate
                     from Database' based on nucleotide similarity"
                     /label="KorB box"
     CDS             1217..2323
                     /note="RepA"
                     /transl_table=11
                     /product="pVS1 replication protein"
                     /protein_id="AAD19680.1"
                     /db_xref="GI:4378783"
                     /note="Derived using Geneious Prime 2023.1.2 'Annotate
                     from Database' based on protein similarity"
                     /label="pVS1 replication protein CDS"
     rep_origin      2389..2583
                     /note="pVS1 origin of replication"
                     /note="Derived using Geneious Prime 2023.1.2 'Annotate
                     from Database' based on nucleotide similarity"
                     /label="pVS1 origin of replication rep origin"
     misc_feature    2389..2396
                     /note="DnaA box"
                     /note="Derived using Geneious Prime 2023.1.2 'Annotate
                     from Database' based on nucleotide similarity"
                     /label="DnaA box"
     repeat_region   2400..2483
                     /note="21 bp repeats"
                     /rpt_type="direct"
                     /note="Derived using Geneious Prime 2023.1.2 'Annotate
                     from Database' based on nucleotide similarity"
                     /label="21 bp repeats repeat region"
     misc_feature    2484..2575
                     /note="AT-rich region"
                     /note="Derived using Geneious Prime 2023.1.2 'Annotate
                     from Database' based on nucleotide similarity"
                     /label="AT-rich region"
     misc_feature    2576..2583
                     /note="DnaA box"
                     /note="Derived using Geneious Prime 2023.1.2 'Annotate
                     from Database' based on nucleotide similarity"
                     /label="DnaA box"
     promoter        2791..2895
                     /gene="bla"
                     /note="AmpR promoter"
                     /note="Derived using Geneious Prime 2023.1.2 'Annotate
                     from Database' based on nucleotide similarity"
                     /label="bla promoter"
     CDS             2896..3690
                     /gene="aphA"
                     /function="kanamycin resistance"
                     /codon_start=1
                     /transl_table=11
                     /product="aminoglycoside 3'-phosphotransferase"
                     /protein_id="ADZ30886.1"
                     /db_xref="GI:325559604"
                     /note="Derived using Geneious Prime 2023.1.2 'Annotate
                     from Database' based on protein similarity"
                     /label="aphA CDS"
     terminator      3691..3838
                     /Note="Beta-lactamase TEM terminator"
                     /note="Derived using Geneious Prime 2023.1.2 'Annotate
                     from Database' based on nucleotide similarity"
                     /label="bla terminator"
     terminator      complement(3840..3878)
                     /name="Tndr"
                     /note="rho independent terminator"
                     /note="Derived using Geneious Prime 2023.1.2 'Annotate
                     from Database' based on nucleotide similarity"
                     /label="Tndr"
     rep_origin      3881..4449
                     /direction="RIGHT"
                     /note="high-copy-number ColE1/pMB1/pBR322/pUC origin of 
                     replication; ori"
                     /note="Derived using Geneious Prime 2023.1.2 'Annotate
                     from Database' based on nucleotide similarity"
                     /label="ori rep origin"
     misc_RNA        3897..4449
                     /name="RNA-II"
                     /note="Derived using Geneious Prime 2023.1.2 'Annotate
                     from Database' based on nucleotide similarity"
                     /label="RNA-II"
     terminator      complement(3898..3931)
                     /name="Tndr"
                     /note="rho independent terminator"
                     /note="Derived using Geneious Prime 2023.1.2 'Annotate
                     from Database' based on nucleotide similarity"
                     /label="Tndr"
     misc_RNA        complement(3900..4007)
                     /name="RNA-I"
                     /note="Derived using Geneious Prime 2023.1.2 'Annotate
                     from Database' based on nucleotide similarity"
                     /label="RNA-I"
     misc_feature    4516..4662
                     /note="LB; left border. Identical to sequence near
                     agrocinopine synthase on Agrobacterium tumefaciens strain
                     1D1460 plasmid pTi1D1460 (CP032929 nucleotides 161,573 -
                     161,719). "
                     /note="Derived using Geneious Prime 2023.1.2 'Annotate
                     from Database' based on nucleotide similarity"
                     /label="LB; left border"
     misc_feature    4585..4609
                     /note="T-DNA left border sequence (Thole et al., (2007)
                     Plant Physiol 145:1211-1219)"
                     /note="Derived using Geneious Prime 2023.1.2 'Annotate
                     from Database' based on nucleotide similarity"
                     /label="misc"
     promoter        4700..5443
                     /note="Double CaMV 35S"
                     /note="Derived using Geneious Prime 2023.1.2 'Annotate
                     from Database' based on nucleotide similarity"
                     /label="2x35S pro (Plant Parts Kit)"
     misc_feature    5476..5530
                     /note="TMV Omega; translational enhancer from the tobacco
                     mosaic virus 5'-leader sequence (Gallie et al., 1988)"
                     /note="Derived using Geneious Prime 2023.1.2 'Annotate
                     from Database' based on nucleotide similarity"
                     /label="TMV Omega (Plant parts kit)"
     sig_peptide     5538..5627
                     /peptide="MGFVLFSQLPSFLLVSTLLLFLVISHSCRA"
                     /note="Derived using Geneious Prime 2023.1.2 'Annotate
                     from Database' based on protein similarity"
                     /label="signal peptide"
     CDS             5538..5627
                     /codon_start=1
                     /transl_table=1
                     /note="Nicotiana tabacum PR1a signal peptide (AA 1 to 30)"
                     /note="Derived using Geneious Prime 2023.1.2 'Annotate
                     from Database' based on protein similarity"
                     /label="NtPR1a SP CDS"
     CDS             join(5628,5818..5822)
                     /label="linker CDS"
     intron          5629..5817
                     /Note="Portable intron (PIV2 aka IV2)"
                     /note="Derived using Geneious Prime 2023.1.2 'Annotate
                     from Database' based on nucleotide similarity"
                     /label="PIV2"
     CDS             <5823..>6125
                     /gene="pip1"
                     /product="phytophthora-inhibited protease 1"
                     /protein_id="ABG23376.1"
                     /db_xref="GI:108937128"
                     /note="Derived using Geneious Prime 2020.1.1 'Annotate
                     from Database' based on nucleotide similarity"
                     /label="Pip1 pro-domain fragment CDS"
     CDS             <6126..>6206
                     /gene="pip1"
                     /product="phytophthora-inhibited protease 1"
                     /protein_id="ABG23376.1"
                     /db_xref="GI:108937128"
                     /note="Derived using Geneious Prime 2020.1.1 'Annotate
                     from Database' based on nucleotide similarity"
                     /label="Pip1 fragment 1 CDS"
     CDS             <6207..>6311
                     /gene="pip1"
                     /product="phytophthora-inhibited protease 1"
                     /protein_id="ABG23376.1"
                     /db_xref="GI:108937128"
                     /note="Derived using Geneious Prime 2020.1.1 'Annotate
                     from Database' based on nucleotide similarity"
                     /label="Pip1 fragment 2 CDS"
     CDS             <6312..>6386
                     /gene="pip1"
                     /product="phytophthora-inhibited protease 1"
                     /protein_id="ABG23376.1"
                     /db_xref="GI:108937128"
                     /note="Derived using Geneious Prime 2020.1.1 'Annotate
                     from Database' based on nucleotide similarity"
                     /label="Pip1 fragment 3 CDS"
     CDS             <6387..>6506
                     /gene="pip1"
                     /product="phytophthora-inhibited protease 1"
                     /protein_id="ABG23376.1"
                     /db_xref="GI:108937128"
                     /note="Derived using Geneious Prime 2020.1.1 'Annotate
                     from Database' based on nucleotide similarity"
                     /label="Pip1 fragment 4 CDS"
     CDS             <6507..>6644
                     /gene="Rcr3"
                     /note="required for Cf-2-dependent disease resistance"
                     /product="cysteine protease"
                     /protein_id="AAM19207.1"
                     /db_xref="GI:20334373"
                     /note="Derived using Geneious Prime 2020.1.1 'Annotate
                     from Database' based on nucleotide similarity"
                     /label="Rcr3pim fragment 5 CDS"
     CDS             <6645..6770
                     /gene="pip1"
                     /product="phytophthora-inhibited protease 1"
                     /protein_id="ABG23376.1"
                     /db_xref="GI:108937128"
                     /note="Derived using Geneious Prime 2020.1.1 'Annotate
                     from Database' based on nucleotide similarity"
                     /label="Pip1 fragment 6 CDS"
     terminator      6775..6978
                     /note="CaMV poly(A) signal; cauliflower mosaic virus
                     polyadenylation signal"
                     /note="Plant parts kit"
                     /note="Derived using Geneious Prime 2023.1.2 'Annotate
                     from Database' based on nucleotide similarity"
                     /label="35S terminator"
     misc_feature    complement(7024..7149)
                     /note="RB; Right border. Identical to sequence near
                     D-nopaline dehydrogenase on Agrobacterium tumefaciens
                     strain 1D1460 plasmid pTi1D1460. Partial RB overdrive
                     sequence (CP032929 nucleotides 186,435 - 186,560)."
                     /label="RB partial overdrive sequence"
     misc_feature    7042..7066
                     /note="T-DNA right border sequence (Thole et al., (2007)
                     Plant Physiol 145:1211-1219)"
                     /note="Derived using Geneious Prime 2023.1.2 'Annotate
                     from Database' based on nucleotide similarity"
                     /label="misc"
ORIGIN      
        1 cgtgcggctg catgaaatcc tggccggttt gtctgatgcc aagctggcgg cctggccggc
       61 cagcttggcc gctgaagaaa ccgagcgccg ccgtctaaaa aggtgatgtg tatttgagta
      121 aaacagcttg cgtcatgcgg tcgctgcgta tatgatgcga tgagtaaata aacaaatacg
      181 caaggggaac gcatgaaggt tatcgctgta cttaaccaga aaggcgggtc aggcaagacg
      241 accatcgcaa cccatctagc ccgcgccctg caactcgccg gggccgatgt tctgttagtc
      301 gattccgatc cccagggcag tgcccgcgat tgggcggccg tgcgggaaga tcaaccgcta
      361 accgttgtcg gcatcgaccg cccgacgatt gaccgcgacg tgaaggccat cggccggcgc
      421 gacttcgtag tgatcgacgg agcgccccag gcggcggact tggctgtgtc cgcgatcaag
      481 gcagccgact tcgtgctgat tccggtgcag ccaagccctt acgacatatg ggccaccgcc
      541 gacctggtgg agctggttaa gcagcgcatt gaggtcacgg atggaaggct acaagcggcc
      601 tttgtcgtgt cgcgggcgat caaaggcacg cgcatcggcg gtgaggttgc cgaggcgctg
      661 gccgggtacg agctgcccat tcttgagtcc cgtatcacgc agcgcgtgag ctacccaggc
      721 actgccgccg ccggcacaac cgttcttgaa tcagaacccg agggcgacgc tgcccgcgag
      781 gtccaggcgc tggccgctga aattaaatca aaactcattt gagttaatga ggtaaagaga
      841 aaatgagcaa aagcacaaac acgctaagtg ccggccgtcc gagcgcacgc agcagcaagg
      901 ctgcaacgtt ggccagcctg gcagacacgc cagccatgaa gcgggtcaac tttcagttgc
      961 cggcggagga tcacaccaag ctgaagatgt acgcggtacg ccaaggcaag accattaccg
     1021 agctgctatc tgaatacatc gcgcagctac cagagtaaat gagcaaatga ataaatgagt
     1081 agatgaattt tagcggctaa aggaggcggc atggaaaatc aagaacaacc aggcaccgac
     1141 gccgtggaat gccccatgtg tggaggaacg ggcggttggc caggcgtaag cggctgggtt
     1201 gtctgccggc cctgcaatgg cactggaacc cccaagcccg aggaatcggc gtgacggtcg
     1261 caaaccatcc ggcccggtac aaatcggcgc ggcgctgggt gatgacctgg tggagaagtt
     1321 gaaggccgcg caggccgccc agcggcaacg catcgaggca gaagcacgcc ccggtgaatc
     1381 gtggcaagcg gccgctgatc gaatccgcaa agaatcccgg caaccgccgg cagccggtgc
     1441 gccgtcgatt aggaagccgc ccaagggcga cgagcaacca gattttttcg ttccgatgct
     1501 ctatgacgtg ggcacccgcg atagtcgcag catcatggac gtggccgttt tccgtctgtc
     1561 gaagcgtgac cgacgagctg gcgaggtgat ccgctacgag cttccagacg ggcacgtaga
     1621 ggtttccgca gggccggccg gcatggccag tgtgtgggat tacgacctgg tactgatggc
     1681 ggtttcccat ctaaccgaat ccatgaaccg ataccgggaa gggaagggag acaagcccgg
     1741 ccgcgtgttc cgtccacacg ttgcggacgt actcaagttc tgccggcgag ccgatggcgg
     1801 aaagcagaaa gacgacctgg tagaaacctg cattcggtta aacaccacgc acgttgccat
     1861 gcagcgtacg aagaaggcca agaacggccg cctggtgacg gtatccgagg gtgaagcctt
     1921 gattagccgc tacaagatcg taaagagcga aaccgggcgg ccggagtaca tcgagatcga
     1981 gctagctgat tggatgtacc gcgagatcac agaaggcaag aacccggacg tgctgacggt
     2041 tcaccccgat tactttttga tcgatcccgg catcggccgt tttctctacc gcctggcacg
     2101 ccgcgccgca ggcaaggcag aagccagatg gttgttcaag acgatctacg aacgcagtgg
     2161 cagcgccgga gagttcaaga agttctgttt caccgtgcgc aagctgatcg ggtcaaatga
     2221 cctgccggag tacgatttga aggaggaggc ggggcaggct ggcccgatcc tagtcatgcg
     2281 ctaccgcaac ctgatcgagg gcgaagcatc cgccggttcc taatgtacgg agcagatgct
     2341 agggcaaatt gccctagcag gggaaaaagg tcgaaaaagc ttctttcctg tggatagcac
     2401 gtacattggg aacccaaagc cgtacattgg gaaccggaac ccgtacattg ggaacccaaa
     2461 gccgtacatt gggaaccggt cacacatgta agtgactgat ataaaagaga aaaaaggcga
     2521 tttttccgcc taaaactctt taaaacttat taaaactctt aaaacccgcc tggcctgtgc
     2581 ataactgtct ggccagcgca cagccgaaca gctgcaaaaa gcgcctaccc ttcggtcgct
     2641 gcgctcccta cgccccgccg cttcgcgtcg gcctatcgcg gccgctggcc gctcaaaaat
     2701 ggctggccta cggccaggca atctaccagg gcgcggacaa gccgcgccgt cgccactcga
     2761 ccgccggcgc ccacatcaag gctccgagtg cgcggaaccc ctatttgttt atttttctaa
     2821 atacattcaa atatgtatcc gctcatgaga caataaccct gataaatgct tcaataatat
     2881 tgaaaaagga agagtatggc taaaatgaga atatcaccgg aattgaaaaa actgatcgaa
     2941 aaataccgct gcgtaaaaga tacggaagga atgtctcctg ctaaggtata taagctggtg
     3001 ggagaaaatg aaaacctata tttaaaaatg acggacagcc ggtataaagg gaccacctat
     3061 gatgtggaac gggaaaagga catgatgcta tggctggaag gaaagctgcc tgttccaaag
     3121 gtcctgcact ttgaacggca tgatggctgg agcaatctgc tcatgagtga ggccgatggc
     3181 gtcctttgct cggaagagta tgaagatgaa caaagccctg aaaagattat cgagctgtat
     3241 gcggagtgca tcaggctctt tcactccatc gacatatcgg attgtcccta tacgaatagc
     3301 ttagacagcc gcttagccga attggattac ttactgaata acgatctggc cgatgtggat
     3361 tgcgaaaact gggaagagga cactccattt aaagatccgc gcgagctgta tgatttttta
     3421 aagacggaaa agcccgaaga ggaacttgtc ttttcccacg gcgacctggg agacagcaac
     3481 atctttgtga aagatggcaa agtaagtggc tttattgatc ttgggagaag cggcagggcg
     3541 gacaagtggt atgacattgc cttctgcgtc cggtcgctca gggaggatat cggggaagaa
     3601 cagtatgtcg agctattttt tgacttactg gggatcaagc ctgattggga gaaaataaaa
     3661 tattatattt tactggatga attgttttag ctgtcagacc aagtttactc atatatactt
     3721 tagattgatt taaaacttca tttttaattt aaaaggatct aggtgaagat cctttttgat
     3781 aatctcatga ccaaaatccc ttaacgtgag ttttcgttcc actgagcgtc agaccccgta
     3841 gaaaagatca aaggatcttc ttgagatcct ttttttctgc gcgtaatctg ctgcttgcaa
     3901 acaaaaaaac caccgctacc agcggtggtt tgtttgccgg atcaagagct accaactctt
     3961 tttccgaagg taactggctt cagcagagcg cagataccaa atactgttct tctagtgtag
     4021 ccgtagttag gccaccactt caagaactct gtagcaccgc ctacatacct cgctctgcta
     4081 atcctgttac cagtggctgc tgccagtggc gataagtcgt gtcttaccgg gttggactca
     4141 agacgatagt taccggataa ggcgcagcgg tcgggctgaa cggggggttc gtgcacacag
     4201 cccagcttgg agcgaacgac ctacaccgaa ctgagatacc tacagcgtga gctatgagaa
     4261 agcgccacgc ttcccgaagg gagaaaggcg gacaggtatc cggtaagcgg cagggtcgga
     4321 acaggagagc gcacgaggga gcttccaggg ggaaacgcct ggtatcttta tagtcctgtc
     4381 gggtttcgcc acctctgact tgagcgtcga tttttgtgat gctcgtcagg ggggcggagc
     4441 ctatggaaaa acgccagcaa cgcggccttt ttacggttcc tgctcggatc tgttggaccg
     4501 gacagtagtc atggttgatg ggctgcctgt atcgagtggt gattttgtgc cgagctgccg
     4561 gtcggggagc tgttggctgg ctggtggcag gatatattgt ggtgtaaaca aattgacgct
     4621 tagacaactt aataacacat tgcggacgtt tttaatgtac tggggttgaa cactctgtgc
     4681 cgaattcgga tccggaggtc aacatggtgg agcacgacac tctggtctac tccaaaaatg
     4741 tcaaagatac agtctcagaa gatcaaaggg ctattgagac ttttcaacaa aggataattt
     4801 cgggaaacct cctcggattc cattgcccag ctatctgtca cttcatcgaa aggacagtag
     4861 aaaaggaagg tggctcctac aaatgccatc attgcgataa aggaaaggct atcattcaag
     4921 atctctctgc cgacagtggt cccaaagatg gacccccacc cacgaggagc atcgtggaaa
     4981 aagaagaggt tccaaccacg tctacaaagc aagtggattg atgtgataac atggtggagc
     5041 acgacactct ggtctactcc aaaaatgtca aagatacagt ctcagaagat caaagggcta
     5101 ttgagacttt tcaacaaagg ataatttcgg gaaacctcct cggattccat tgcccagcta
     5161 tctgtcactt catcgaaagg acagtagaaa aggaaggtgg ctcctacaaa tgccatcatt
     5221 gcgataaagg aaaggctatc attcaagatc tctctgccga cagtggtccc aaagatggac
     5281 ccccacccac gaggagcatc gtggaaaaag aagaggttcc aaccacgtct acaaagcaag
     5341 tggattgatg tgacatctcc actgacgtaa gggatgacgc acaatcccac tatccttcgc
     5401 aagacccttc ctctatataa ggaagttcat ttcatttgga gaggacacgc tcgagtataa
     5461 gagctcattt ttacaacaat taccaacaac aacaaacaac aaacaacatt acaattacat
     5521 ttacaattat cgatacaatg ggatttgttc tcttttcaca attgccttca tttcttcttg
     5581 tctctacact tctcttattc ctagtaatat cccactcttg ccgtgcaggt aagtttctgc
     5641 ttctaccttt gatatatata taataattat cattaattag tagtaatata atatttcaaa
     5701 tatttttttc aaaataaaag aatgtagtat atagcaattg cttttctgta gtttataagt
     5761 gtgtatattt taatttataa cttttctaat atatgaccaa aatttgttga tgtgcaggag
     5821 gtcgcaactt aaaagaatta tccatgcttg aaaggcatga aaattggatg gttcatcatg
     5881 gacgtgtata caaagatgat atagaaaaag aacaccgctt caagacattc aaggaaaacg
     5941 ttgagttcat cgaatctttc aacaagaacg gaactcaacg ttataagcta gccgtcaata
     6001 aatatgctga tctgaccact gaggaattca caacatcatt tatggggctc gacacttcat
     6061 tactatccca gcaagaatca acagctacaa caacgtcctt taaatatgat agtgtgactg
     6121 aagtgccgaa tagcatggac tggagaaaga gagggagtgt cacaggagtc aaggatcaag
     6181 gtgtatgtgg atgttgttgg gcattttctg cggccgcggc tatagaagga gcatatcaaa
     6241 ttgcaaacaa cgaactaatc tctctttcag agcaacaact attggattgc tctacgcaga
     6301 acaaaggctg cgagggcgga ctaatgactg tcgcttacga cttcttactt cagaacaatg
     6361 gcgggggcat taccacagag actaactatc cttatgaaga agctcaaaat gtttgcaaga
     6421 ccgaacaacc agcagcagtt actatcaatg gctacgaagt cgtaccatct gacgagtcat
     6481 cgttgttgaa agctgtagtg aatcagccag tgtccattgg aatagctgct agccaagatt
     6541 tacagtttta cgcgggagga acttatgacg gaaactgtgc cgatcaaatt aaccatgctg
     6601 taacagcgat aggatatgga actgatgagg aaggtcagaa atattggata gtgaagaatt
     6661 catgggggag tgattggggt gaggaaggat atatgagaat tgctagagat gttggagttg
     6721 atggtggcca ttgtggcatt gcaaaggttg cgtcgttccc tactgcttga gcttctctag
     6781 ctagagtcga tcgacaagct cgagtttctc cataataatg tgtgagtagt tcccagataa
     6841 gggaattagg gttcctatag ggtttcgctc atgtgttgag catataagaa acccttagta
     6901 tgtatttgta tttgtaaaat acttctatca ataaaatttc taattcctaa aaccaaaatc
     6961 cagtactaaa atccagatcg ctgcaagagg atgcacatgt gaccgaggga cacgaagtga
     7021 tccgtttaaa ctatcagtgt ttgacaggat atattggcgg gtaaacctaa gagaaaagag
     7081 cgtttattag aataatcgga tatttaaaag ggcgtgaaaa ggtttatccg ttcgtccatt
     7141 tgtatgtgcc agc
//
