# Supplementary material for: Bioengineering secreted proteases converts divergent Rcr3 orthologs and paralogs into extracellular immune co-receptors
Source: bioRxiv preprint, doi:10.1101/2024.02.14.580413, version 2 (2024-05-23)
Supplement: Dataset S2 [file 580413_file07.zip › S2_Dataset/pJK235-033.gb]

LOCUS       pJK235-033              8841 bp    DNA     circular UNA 29-JAN-2024
DEFINITION  pL2M-P19//2x35S::NtPR1a-P0P1P2P3i6P5i10R6.
ACCESSION   urn.local...2d14-ecqffzs
VERSION     urn.local...2d14-ecqffzs
KEYWORDS    .
SOURCE      
  ORGANISM  .
FEATURES             Location/Qualifiers
     misc_feature    1..2785
                     /note="pVS1ori short"
                     /note="Derived using Geneious Prime 2023.1.2 'Annotate
                     from Database' based on nucleotide similarity"
                     /label="pVS1ori short"
     CDS             193..822
                     /note="StaA; similar to IncC2"
                     /codon_start=1
                     /transl_table=11
                     /product="pVS1 partitioning protein"
                     /protein_id="AAD19678.1"
                     /db_xref="GI:4378781"
                     /note="Derived using Geneious Prime 2023.1.2 'Annotate
                     from Database' based on protein similarity"
                     /label="pVS1 partitioning protein CDS"
     CDS             843..1058
                     /note="ORF3; not required for stable maintenance"
                     /codon_start=1
                     /transl_table=11
                     /product="hypothetical protein"
                     /protein_id="AAD19679.1"
                     /db_xref="GI:4378782"
                     /note="Derived using Geneious Prime 2023.1.2 'Annotate
                     from Database' based on protein similarity"
                     /label="hypothetical protein CDS"
     misc_feature    1089..1101
                     /name="KorB box"
                     /note="KorB box"
                     /note="Derived using Geneious Prime 2023.1.2 'Annotate
                     from Database' based on nucleotide similarity"
                     /label="KorB box"
     CDS             1217..2323
                     /note="RepA"
                     /transl_table=11
                     /product="pVS1 replication protein"
                     /protein_id="AAD19680.1"
                     /db_xref="GI:4378783"
                     /note="Derived using Geneious Prime 2023.1.2 'Annotate
                     from Database' based on protein similarity"
                     /label="pVS1 replication protein CDS"
     rep_origin      2389..2583
                     /note="pVS1 origin of replication"
                     /note="Derived using Geneious Prime 2023.1.2 'Annotate
                     from Database' based on nucleotide similarity"
                     /label="pVS1 origin of replication rep origin"
     misc_feature    2389..2396
                     /note="DnaA box"
                     /note="Derived using Geneious Prime 2023.1.2 'Annotate
                     from Database' based on nucleotide similarity"
                     /label="DnaA box"
     repeat_region   2400..2483
                     /note="21 bp repeats"
                     /rpt_type="direct"
                     /note="Derived using Geneious Prime 2023.1.2 'Annotate
                     from Database' based on nucleotide similarity"
                     /label="21 bp repeats repeat region"
     misc_feature    2484..2575
                     /note="AT-rich region"
                     /note="Derived using Geneious Prime 2023.1.2 'Annotate
                     from Database' based on nucleotide similarity"
                     /label="AT-rich region"
     misc_feature    2576..2583
                     /note="DnaA box"
                     /note="Derived using Geneious Prime 2023.1.2 'Annotate
                     from Database' based on nucleotide similarity"
                     /label="DnaA box"
     promoter        2791..2895
                     /gene="bla"
                     /note="AmpR promoter"
                     /note="Derived using Geneious Prime 2023.1.2 'Annotate
                     from Database' based on nucleotide similarity"
                     /label="bla promoter"
     CDS             2896..3690
                     /gene="aphA"
                     /function="kanamycin resistance"
                     /codon_start=1
                     /transl_table=11
                     /product="aminoglycoside 3'-phosphotransferase"
                     /protein_id="ADZ30886.1"
                     /db_xref="GI:325559604"
                     /note="Derived using Geneious Prime 2023.1.2 'Annotate
                     from Database' based on protein similarity"
                     /label="aphA CDS"
     terminator      3691..3838
                     /Note="Beta-lactamase TEM terminator"
                     /note="Derived using Geneious Prime 2023.1.2 'Annotate
                     from Database' based on nucleotide similarity"
                     /label="bla terminator"
     terminator      complement(3840..3878)
                     /name="Tndr"
                     /note="rho independent terminator"
                     /note="Derived using Geneious Prime 2023.1.2 'Annotate
                     from Database' based on nucleotide similarity"
                     /label="Tndr"
     rep_origin      3881..4449
                     /direction="RIGHT"
                     /note="high-copy-number ColE1/pMB1/pBR322/pUC origin of 
                     replication; ori"
                     /note="Derived using Geneious Prime 2023.1.2 'Annotate
                     from Database' based on nucleotide similarity"
                     /label="ori rep origin"
     misc_RNA        3897..4449
                     /name="RNA-II"
                     /note="Derived using Geneious Prime 2023.1.2 'Annotate
                     from Database' based on nucleotide similarity"
                     /label="RNA-II"
     terminator      complement(3898..3931)
                     /name="Tndr"
                     /note="rho independent terminator"
                     /note="Derived using Geneious Prime 2023.1.2 'Annotate
                     from Database' based on nucleotide similarity"
                     /label="Tndr"
     misc_RNA        complement(3900..4007)
                     /name="RNA-I"
                     /note="Derived using Geneious Prime 2023.1.2 'Annotate
                     from Database' based on nucleotide similarity"
                     /label="RNA-I"
     misc_feature    4516..4662
                     /note="LB; left border. Identical to sequence near
                     agrocinopine synthase on Agrobacterium tumefaciens strain
                     1D1460 plasmid pTi1D1460 (CP032929 nucleotides 161,573 -
                     161,719). "
                     /note="Derived using Geneious Prime 2023.1.2 'Annotate
                     from Database' based on nucleotide similarity"
                     /label="LB; left border"
     misc_feature    4585..4609
                     /note="T-DNA left border sequence (Thole et al., (2007)
                     Plant Physiol 145:1211-1219)"
                     /note="Derived using Geneious Prime 2023.1.2 'Annotate
                     from Database' based on nucleotide similarity"
                     /label="misc"
     terminator      complement(4701..5408)
                     /note="OCS terminator"
                     /note="octopine synthase terminator"
                     /note="Derived using Geneious Prime 2023.1.2 'Annotate
                     from Database' based on nucleotide similarity"
                     /label="OCS terminator"
     CDS             complement(5416..5934)
                     /gene="p19"
                     /note="Tombusvirus RNA silencing suppressor 19 kDa
                     protein; similar to CAC01277.1; characterized in PubMed ID
                     18944038"
                     /codon_start=1
                     /transl_table=11
                     /product="RNA silencing suppressor 19 kDa protein"
                     /protein_id="AIN46664.1"
                     /db_xref="GI:684152027"
                     /note="Derived using Geneious Prime 2023.1.2 'Annotate
                     from Database' based on protein similarity"
                     /label="p19 CDS"
     promoter        complement(5939..6319)
                     /note="mas1'-2' mannopine synthase promoter; mas2' drives
                     MCS2 ORF; mas1' truncated by 96 nt; enhancer elements,
                     TATA box, and start codon missing"
                     /note="Derived using Geneious Prime 2023.1.2 'Annotate
                     from Database' based on nucleotide similarity"
                     /label="truncated MAS promoter"
     promoter        6359..7102
                     /note="Double CaMV 35S"
                     /note="Derived using Geneious Prime 2023.1.2 'Annotate
                     from Database' based on nucleotide similarity"
                     /label="2x35S pro (Plant Parts Kit)"
     misc_feature    7135..7189
                     /note="TMV Omega; translational enhancer from the tobacco
                     mosaic virus 5'-leader sequence (Gallie et al., 1988)"
                     /note="Derived using Geneious Prime 2023.1.2 'Annotate
                     from Database' based on nucleotide similarity"
                     /label="TMV Omega (Plant parts kit)"
     sig_peptide     7197..7286
                     /peptide="MGFVLFSQLPSFLLVSTLLLFLVISHSCRA"
                     /note="Derived using Geneious Prime 2023.1.2 'Annotate
                     from Database' based on protein similarity"
                     /label="signal peptide"
     CDS             7197..7286
                     /codon_start=1
                     /transl_table=1
                     /note="Nicotiana tabacum PR1a signal peptide (AA 1 to 30)"
                     /note="Derived using Geneious Prime 2023.1.2 'Annotate
                     from Database' based on protein similarity"
                     /label="NtPR1a SP CDS"
     CDS             join(7287,7477..>7481)
                     /label="GlyGly-Linker"
     intron          7288..7476
                     /Note="Portable intron (PIV2 aka IV2)"
                     /note="Derived using Geneious Prime 2023.1.2 'Annotate
                     from Database' based on nucleotide similarity"
                     /label="PIV2"
     cds             <7482..>7784
                     /label="PIP1 #0"
     CDS             <7785..>7868
                     /label="PIP1 #1"
     CDS             <7869..>7967
                     /label="PIP1 #2"
     CDS             <7968..>8039
                     /label="RCR3 #3"
     CDS             <8040..>8159
                     /label="PIP1 #4"
     CDS             <8160..>8300
                     /gene="pip1"
                     /codon_start=1
                     /product="phytophthora-inhibited protease 1"
                     /protein_id="ABG23376.1"
                     /db_xref="GI:108937128"
                     /label="PIP1 - Part 5"
     Mutation        8184..8186
                     /created_by="User"
                     /modified_by="User"
                     /label="N>S"
     Mutation        8187..8189
                     /created_by="User"
                     /modified_by="User"
                     /label="D>Q"
     Mutation        8196..8198
                     /created_by="User"
                     /modified_by="User"
                     /label="H>Q"
     Mutation        8199..8201
                     /created_by="User"
                     /label="M>F"
     Mutation        8205..8207
                     /created_by="User"
                     /label="G>A"
     Mutation        8208..8210
                     /created_by="User"
                     /label="S>G"
     CDS             <8301..8429
                     /label="RCR3 #6"
     terminator      8434..8637
                     /note="CaMV poly(A) signal; cauliflower mosaic virus
                     polyadenylation signal"
                     /note="Plant parts kit"
                     /note="Derived using Geneious Prime 2023.1.2 'Annotate
                     from Database' based on nucleotide similarity"
                     /label="35S terminator"
     misc_feature    complement(8683..8837)
                     /note="RB; Right border. Identical to sequence near
                     D-nopaline dehydrogenase on Agrobacterium tumefaciens
                     strain 1D1460 plasmid pTi1D1460 (CP032929 nucleotides
                     186,435 - 186,589). "
                     /note="Derived using Geneious Prime 2023.1.2 'Annotate
                     from Database' based on nucleotide similarity"
                     /label="RB"
     misc_feature    8701..8725
                     /note="T-DNA right border sequence (Thole et al., (2007)
                     Plant Physiol 145:1211-1219)"
                     /note="Derived using Geneious Prime 2023.1.2 'Annotate
                     from Database' based on nucleotide similarity"
                     /label="misc"
ORIGIN      
        1 cgtgcggctg catgaaatcc tggccggttt gtctgatgcc aagctggcgg cctggccggc
       61 cagcttggcc gctgaagaaa ccgagcgccg ccgtctaaaa aggtgatgtg tatttgagta
      121 aaacagcttg cgtcatgcgg tcgctgcgta tatgatgcga tgagtaaata aacaaatacg
      181 caaggggaac gcatgaaggt tatcgctgta cttaaccaga aaggcgggtc aggcaagacg
      241 accatcgcaa cccatctagc ccgcgccctg caactcgccg gggccgatgt tctgttagtc
      301 gattccgatc cccagggcag tgcccgcgat tgggcggccg tgcgggaaga tcaaccgcta
      361 accgttgtcg gcatcgaccg cccgacgatt gaccgcgacg tgaaggccat cggccggcgc
      421 gacttcgtag tgatcgacgg agcgccccag gcggcggact tggctgtgtc cgcgatcaag
      481 gcagccgact tcgtgctgat tccggtgcag ccaagccctt acgacatatg ggccaccgcc
      541 gacctggtgg agctggttaa gcagcgcatt gaggtcacgg atggaaggct acaagcggcc
      601 tttgtcgtgt cgcgggcgat caaaggcacg cgcatcggcg gtgaggttgc cgaggcgctg
      661 gccgggtacg agctgcccat tcttgagtcc cgtatcacgc agcgcgtgag ctacccaggc
      721 actgccgccg ccggcacaac cgttcttgaa tcagaacccg agggcgacgc tgcccgcgag
      781 gtccaggcgc tggccgctga aattaaatca aaactcattt gagttaatga ggtaaagaga
      841 aaatgagcaa aagcacaaac acgctaagtg ccggccgtcc gagcgcacgc agcagcaagg
      901 ctgcaacgtt ggccagcctg gcagacacgc cagccatgaa gcgggtcaac tttcagttgc
      961 cggcggagga tcacaccaag ctgaagatgt acgcggtacg ccaaggcaag accattaccg
     1021 agctgctatc tgaatacatc gcgcagctac cagagtaaat gagcaaatga ataaatgagt
     1081 agatgaattt tagcggctaa aggaggcggc atggaaaatc aagaacaacc aggcaccgac
     1141 gccgtggaat gccccatgtg tggaggaacg ggcggttggc caggcgtaag cggctgggtt
     1201 gtctgccggc cctgcaatgg cactggaacc cccaagcccg aggaatcggc gtgacggtcg
     1261 caaaccatcc ggcccggtac aaatcggcgc ggcgctgggt gatgacctgg tggagaagtt
     1321 gaaggccgcg caggccgccc agcggcaacg catcgaggca gaagcacgcc ccggtgaatc
     1381 gtggcaagcg gccgctgatc gaatccgcaa agaatcccgg caaccgccgg cagccggtgc
     1441 gccgtcgatt aggaagccgc ccaagggcga cgagcaacca gattttttcg ttccgatgct
     1501 ctatgacgtg ggcacccgcg atagtcgcag catcatggac gtggccgttt tccgtctgtc
     1561 gaagcgtgac cgacgagctg gcgaggtgat ccgctacgag cttccagacg ggcacgtaga
     1621 ggtttccgca gggccggccg gcatggccag tgtgtgggat tacgacctgg tactgatggc
     1681 ggtttcccat ctaaccgaat ccatgaaccg ataccgggaa gggaagggag acaagcccgg
     1741 ccgcgtgttc cgtccacacg ttgcggacgt actcaagttc tgccggcgag ccgatggcgg
     1801 aaagcagaaa gacgacctgg tagaaacctg cattcggtta aacaccacgc acgttgccat
     1861 gcagcgtacg aagaaggcca agaacggccg cctggtgacg gtatccgagg gtgaagcctt
     1921 gattagccgc tacaagatcg taaagagcga aaccgggcgg ccggagtaca tcgagatcga
     1981 gctagctgat tggatgtacc gcgagatcac agaaggcaag aacccggacg tgctgacggt
     2041 tcaccccgat tactttttga tcgatcccgg catcggccgt tttctctacc gcctggcacg
     2101 ccgcgccgca ggcaaggcag aagccagatg gttgttcaag acgatctacg aacgcagtgg
     2161 cagcgccgga gagttcaaga agttctgttt caccgtgcgc aagctgatcg ggtcaaatga
     2221 cctgccggag tacgatttga aggaggaggc ggggcaggct ggcccgatcc tagtcatgcg
     2281 ctaccgcaac ctgatcgagg gcgaagcatc cgccggttcc taatgtacgg agcagatgct
     2341 agggcaaatt gccctagcag gggaaaaagg tcgaaaaagc ttctttcctg tggatagcac
     2401 gtacattggg aacccaaagc cgtacattgg gaaccggaac ccgtacattg ggaacccaaa
     2461 gccgtacatt gggaaccggt cacacatgta agtgactgat ataaaagaga aaaaaggcga
     2521 tttttccgcc taaaactctt taaaacttat taaaactctt aaaacccgcc tggcctgtgc
     2581 ataactgtct ggccagcgca cagccgaaca gctgcaaaaa gcgcctaccc ttcggtcgct
     2641 gcgctcccta cgccccgccg cttcgcgtcg gcctatcgcg gccgctggcc gctcaaaaat
     2701 ggctggccta cggccaggca atctaccagg gcgcggacaa gccgcgccgt cgccactcga
     2761 ccgccggcgc ccacatcaag gctccgagtg cgcggaaccc ctatttgttt atttttctaa
     2821 atacattcaa atatgtatcc gctcatgaga caataaccct gataaatgct tcaataatat
     2881 tgaaaaagga agagtatggc taaaatgaga atatcaccgg aattgaaaaa actgatcgaa
     2941 aaataccgct gcgtaaaaga tacggaagga atgtctcctg ctaaggtata taagctggtg
     3001 ggagaaaatg aaaacctata tttaaaaatg acggacagcc ggtataaagg gaccacctat
     3061 gatgtggaac gggaaaagga catgatgcta tggctggaag gaaagctgcc tgttccaaag
     3121 gtcctgcact ttgaacggca tgatggctgg agcaatctgc tcatgagtga ggccgatggc
     3181 gtcctttgct cggaagagta tgaagatgaa caaagccctg aaaagattat cgagctgtat
     3241 gcggagtgca tcaggctctt tcactccatc gacatatcgg attgtcccta tacgaatagc
     3301 ttagacagcc gcttagccga attggattac ttactgaata acgatctggc cgatgtggat
     3361 tgcgaaaact gggaagagga cactccattt aaagatccgc gcgagctgta tgatttttta
     3421 aagacggaaa agcccgaaga ggaacttgtc ttttcccacg gcgacctggg agacagcaac
     3481 atctttgtga aagatggcaa agtaagtggc tttattgatc ttgggagaag cggcagggcg
     3541 gacaagtggt atgacattgc cttctgcgtc cggtcgctca gggaggatat cggggaagaa
     3601 cagtatgtcg agctattttt tgacttactg gggatcaagc ctgattggga gaaaataaaa
     3661 tattatattt tactggatga attgttttag ctgtcagacc aagtttactc atatatactt
     3721 tagattgatt taaaacttca tttttaattt aaaaggatct aggtgaagat cctttttgat
     3781 aatctcatga ccaaaatccc ttaacgtgag ttttcgttcc actgagcgtc agaccccgta
     3841 gaaaagatca aaggatcttc ttgagatcct ttttttctgc gcgtaatctg ctgcttgcaa
     3901 acaaaaaaac caccgctacc agcggtggtt tgtttgccgg atcaagagct accaactctt
     3961 tttccgaagg taactggctt cagcagagcg cagataccaa atactgttct tctagtgtag
     4021 ccgtagttag gccaccactt caagaactct gtagcaccgc ctacatacct cgctctgcta
     4081 atcctgttac cagtggctgc tgccagtggc gataagtcgt gtcttaccgg gttggactca
     4141 agacgatagt taccggataa ggcgcagcgg tcgggctgaa cggggggttc gtgcacacag
     4201 cccagcttgg agcgaacgac ctacaccgaa ctgagatacc tacagcgtga gctatgagaa
     4261 agcgccacgc ttcccgaagg gagaaaggcg gacaggtatc cggtaagcgg cagggtcgga
     4321 acaggagagc gcacgaggga gcttccaggg ggaaacgcct ggtatcttta tagtcctgtc
     4381 gggtttcgcc acctctgact tgagcgtcga tttttgtgat gctcgtcagg ggggcggagc
     4441 ctatggaaaa acgccagcaa cgcggccttt ttacggttcc tgctcggatc tgttggaccg
     4501 gacagtagtc atggttgatg ggctgcctgt atcgagtggt gattttgtgc cgagctgccg
     4561 gtcggggagc tgttggctgg ctggtggcag gatatattgt ggtgtaaaca aattgacgct
     4621 tagacaactt aataacacat tgcggacgtt tttaatgtac tggggttgaa cactctgtgc
     4681 cgaattcgga tccagcggtc ctgctgagcc tcgacatgtt gtcgcaaaat tcgccctgga
     4741 cccgcccaac gatttgtcgt cactgtcaag gtttgacctg cacttcattt ggggcccaca
     4801 tacaccaaaa aaatgctgca taattctcgg ggcagcaagt cggttacccg gccgccgtgc
     4861 tggaccgggt tgaatggtgc ccgtaacttt cggtagagcg gacggccaat actcaacttc
     4921 aaggaatctc acccatgcgc gccggcgggg aaccggagtt cccttcagtg agcgttatta
     4981 gttcgccgct cggtgtgtcg tagatactag cccctggggc acttttgaaa tttgaataag
     5041 atttatgtaa tcagtctttt aggtttgacc ggttctgccg ctttttttaa aattggattt
     5101 gtaataataa aacgcaattg tttgttattg tggcgctcta tcatagatgt cgctataaac
     5161 ctattcagca caatatattg ttttcatttt aatattgtac atataagtag tagggtacaa
     5221 tcagtaaatt gaacggagaa tattattcat aaaaatacga tagtaacggg tgatatattc
     5281 attagaatga accgaaaccg gcggtaagga tctgagctac acatgctcag gttttttaca
     5341 acgtgcacaa cagaattgaa agcaaatatc atgcgatcat aggcttctcg catatctcat
     5401 taaagcagga caagcttact cgctttcttt ttcgaaagtt tgagtacctt cagggcatcc
     5461 tcttgataca ttactttcca cttcgattgg ggcaagctgt agcagttctt gcttagaccg
     5521 aattgccatc tcacagagat gctgaagagt tcgcgaccct ccagaaacgg tgatactaac
     5581 tcctcgaaac cgaatactat aggtacatcc gatctggtcg aaaccgaaaa atcgagatgc
     5641 tgcatagtta accgaatctc ccgtccaaga tccaaggact ctgtgcagtg aagcttccgt
     5701 cctgtcgtat ctgagatatc tcttaaatac aactttcccg aaaccccagc tttccttgaa
     5761 accaagggga ttatcttgat tcgaattcgt ctcatcgtta tgtagccgcc actcagtcca
     5821 actcggactt tcgtcaggaa gtttgaaggg agaagtggta cctcctgatc ctccatccca
     5881 acgttcactg ttagcttgtt ccctagcgtc gtttccttgt atagctcgtt ccatcattcg
     5941 atttggtgta tcgagattgg ttatgaaatt cagatgctag tgtaatgtat tggtaatttg
     6001 ggaagatata ataggaagca aggctattta tccatttctg aaaaggcgaa atggcgtcac
     6061 cgcgagcgtc acgcgcattc cgttcttgct gtaaagcgtt gtttggtaca cttttgacta
     6121 gcgaggcttg gcgtgtcagc gtatctattc aaaagtcgtt aatggctgcg gatcaagaaa
     6181 aagttggaat agaaacagaa tacccgcgaa attcaggccc ggttgccatg tcctacacgc
     6241 cgaaataaac gaccaaatta gtagaaaaat aaaaactgac taggatactt acgtcacgtc
     6301 ttgcgcactg atttgaaaaa tctcaatata aactccgcaa gaattcaagc ttggaggtca
     6361 acatggtgga gcacgacact ctggtctact ccaaaaatgt caaagataca gtctcagaag
     6421 atcaaagggc tattgagact tttcaacaaa ggataatttc gggaaacctc ctcggattcc
     6481 attgcccagc tatctgtcac ttcatcgaaa ggacagtaga aaaggaaggt ggctcctaca
     6541 aatgccatca ttgcgataaa ggaaaggcta tcattcaaga tctctctgcc gacagtggtc
     6601 ccaaagatgg acccccaccc acgaggagca tcgtggaaaa agaagaggtt ccaaccacgt
     6661 ctacaaagca agtggattga tgtgataaca tggtggagca cgacactctg gtctactcca
     6721 aaaatgtcaa agatacagtc tcagaagatc aaagggctat tgagactttt caacaaagga
     6781 taatttcggg aaacctcctc ggattccatt gcccagctat ctgtcacttc atcgaaagga
     6841 cagtagaaaa ggaaggtggc tcctacaaat gccatcattg cgataaagga aaggctatca
     6901 ttcaagatct ctctgccgac agtggtccca aagatggacc cccacccacg aggagcatcg
     6961 tggaaaaaga agaggttcca accacgtcta caaagcaagt ggattgatgt gacatctcca
     7021 ctgacgtaag ggatgacgca caatcccact atccttcgca agacccttcc tctatataag
     7081 gaagttcatt tcatttggag aggacacgct cgagtataag agctcatttt tacaacaatt
     7141 accaacaaca acaaacaaca aacaacatta caattacatt tacaattatc gatacaatgg
     7201 gatttgttct cttttcacaa ttgccttcat ttcttcttgt ctctacactt ctcttattcc
     7261 tagtaatatc ccactcttgc cgtgcaggta agtttctgct tctacctttg atatatatat
     7321 aataattatc attaattagt agtaatataa tatttcaaat atttttttca aaataaaaga
     7381 atgtagtata tagcaattgc ttttctgtag tttataagtg tgtatatttt aatttataac
     7441 ttttctaata tatgaccaaa atttgttgat gtgcaggagg tcgcaactta aaagaattat
     7501 ccatgcttga aaggcatgaa aattggatgg ttcatcatgg acgtgtatac aaagatgata
     7561 tagaaaaaga acaccgcttc aagacattca aggaaaacgt tgagttcatc gaatctttca
     7621 acaagaacgg aactcaacgt tataagctag ccgtcaataa atatgctgat ctgaccactg
     7681 aggaattcac aacatcattt atggggctcg acacttcatt actatcccag caagaatcaa
     7741 cagctacaac aacgtccttt aaatatgata gtgtgactga agtgccgaat agcatggact
     7801 ggagaaagag agggagtgtc acaggagtca aggatcaagg tgtatgtgga tgttgttggg
     7861 cattttctgc ggccgcggct atagaaggag catatcaaat tgcaaacaac gaactaatct
     7921 ctctttcaga gcaacaacta ttggattgct ctacgcagaa caaaggctgc aacggaggtt
     7981 taatgacgaa tgcattcgat tttatcatag aaaatggtgg aatttcaagg gaatcagact
     8041 atccttatga agaagctcaa aatgtttgca agaccgaaca accagcagca gttactatca
     8101 atggctacga agtcgtacca tctgacgagt catcgttgtt gaaagctgta gtgaatcagc
     8161 ctatttctgt tggtattgcg gctagccaag agttccagtt ttacgcggga ggaatatatg
     8221 atggaagttg taattctaga ctgaatcatg cagtgacagt tataggttat gggacaagtg
     8281 aagaagatgg tacaaaatat tggttgttga agaattcatg gggaacaagt tggggcgaga
     8341 atgggtttat gaaaattata agagattctg gggatccttc aggtctttgt gatatcgcaa
     8401 agatgtcatc ttatccaaac atagcatgag cttctctagc tagagtcgat cgacaagctc
     8461 gagtttctcc ataataatgt gtgagtagtt cccagataag ggaattaggg ttcctatagg
     8521 gtttcgctca tgtgttgagc atataagaaa cccttagtat gtatttgtat ttgtaaaata
     8581 cttctatcaa taaaatttct aattcctaaa accaaaatcc agtactaaaa tccagatcgc
     8641 tactagagga tgcacatgtg accgagggac acgaagtgat ccgtttaaac tatcagtgtt
     8701 tgacaggata tattggcggg taaacctaag agaaaagagc gtttattaga ataatcggat
     8761 atttaaaagg gcgtgaaaag gtttatccgt tcgtccattt gtatgtgcat gccaaccaca
     8821 gggttcccct cgggagtcag c
//
