# Supplementary material for: Bioengineering secreted proteases converts divergent Rcr3 orthologs and paralogs into extracellular immune co-receptors
Source: bioRxiv preprint, doi:10.1101/2024.02.14.580413, version 2 (2024-05-23)
Supplement: Dataset S2 [file 580413_file07.zip › S2_Dataset/pJK100-052.gb]

LOCUS       pJK100-052              7156 bp    DNA     circular UNA 29-JAN-2024
DEFINITION  pL2M-2x35S::NtPR1a-P0R1R2P3P4R5R6.
ACCESSION   urn.local...2cs9-ecqffxy
VERSION     urn.local...2cs9-ecqffxy
KEYWORDS    .
SOURCE      
  ORGANISM  .
FEATURES             Location/Qualifiers
     misc_feature    1..2785
                     /note="pVS1ori short"
                     /note="Derived using Geneious Prime 2023.1.2 'Annotate
                     from Database' based on nucleotide similarity"
                     /label="pVS1ori short"
     CDS             193..822
                     /note="StaA; similar to IncC2"
                     /codon_start=1
                     /transl_table=11
                     /product="pVS1 partitioning protein"
                     /protein_id="AAD19678.1"
                     /db_xref="GI:4378781"
                     /note="Derived using Geneious Prime 2023.1.2 'Annotate
                     from Database' based on protein similarity"
                     /label="pVS1 partitioning protein CDS"
     CDS             843..1058
                     /note="ORF3; not required for stable maintenance"
                     /codon_start=1
                     /transl_table=11
                     /product="hypothetical protein"
                     /protein_id="AAD19679.1"
                     /db_xref="GI:4378782"
                     /note="Derived using Geneious Prime 2023.1.2 'Annotate
                     from Database' based on protein similarity"
                     /label="hypothetical protein CDS"
     misc_feature    1089..1101
                     /name="KorB box"
                     /note="KorB box"
                     /note="Derived using Geneious Prime 2023.1.2 'Annotate
                     from Database' based on nucleotide similarity"
                     /label="KorB box"
     CDS             1217..2323
                     /note="RepA"
                     /transl_table=11
                     /product="pVS1 replication protein"
                     /protein_id="AAD19680.1"
                     /db_xref="GI:4378783"
                     /note="Derived using Geneious Prime 2023.1.2 'Annotate
                     from Database' based on protein similarity"
                     /label="pVS1 replication protein CDS"
     rep_origin      2389..2583
                     /note="pVS1 origin of replication"
                     /note="Derived using Geneious Prime 2023.1.2 'Annotate
                     from Database' based on nucleotide similarity"
                     /label="pVS1 origin of replication rep origin"
     misc_feature    2389..2396
                     /note="DnaA box"
                     /note="Derived using Geneious Prime 2023.1.2 'Annotate
                     from Database' based on nucleotide similarity"
                     /label="DnaA box"
     repeat_region   2400..2483
                     /note="21 bp repeats"
                     /rpt_type="direct"
                     /note="Derived using Geneious Prime 2023.1.2 'Annotate
                     from Database' based on nucleotide similarity"
                     /label="21 bp repeats repeat region"
     misc_feature    2484..2575
                     /note="AT-rich region"
                     /note="Derived using Geneious Prime 2023.1.2 'Annotate
                     from Database' based on nucleotide similarity"
                     /label="AT-rich region"
     misc_feature    2576..2583
                     /note="DnaA box"
                     /note="Derived using Geneious Prime 2023.1.2 'Annotate
                     from Database' based on nucleotide similarity"
                     /label="DnaA box"
     promoter        2791..2895
                     /gene="bla"
                     /note="AmpR promoter"
                     /note="Derived using Geneious Prime 2023.1.2 'Annotate
                     from Database' based on nucleotide similarity"
                     /label="bla promoter"
     CDS             2896..3690
                     /gene="aphA"
                     /function="kanamycin resistance"
                     /codon_start=1
                     /transl_table=11
                     /product="aminoglycoside 3'-phosphotransferase"
                     /protein_id="ADZ30886.1"
                     /db_xref="GI:325559604"
                     /note="Derived using Geneious Prime 2023.1.2 'Annotate
                     from Database' based on protein similarity"
                     /label="aphA CDS"
     terminator      3691..3838
                     /Note="Beta-lactamase TEM terminator"
                     /note="Derived using Geneious Prime 2023.1.2 'Annotate
                     from Database' based on nucleotide similarity"
                     /label="bla terminator"
     terminator      complement(3840..3878)
                     /name="Tndr"
                     /note="rho independent terminator"
                     /note="Derived using Geneious Prime 2023.1.2 'Annotate
                     from Database' based on nucleotide similarity"
                     /label="Tndr"
     rep_origin      3881..4449
                     /direction="RIGHT"
                     /note="high-copy-number ColE1/pMB1/pBR322/pUC origin of 
                     replication; ori"
                     /note="Derived using Geneious Prime 2023.1.2 'Annotate
                     from Database' based on nucleotide similarity"
                     /label="ori rep origin"
     misc_RNA        3897..4449
                     /name="RNA-II"
                     /note="Derived using Geneious Prime 2023.1.2 'Annotate
                     from Database' based on nucleotide similarity"
                     /label="RNA-II"
     terminator      complement(3898..3931)
                     /name="Tndr"
                     /note="rho independent terminator"
                     /note="Derived using Geneious Prime 2023.1.2 'Annotate
                     from Database' based on nucleotide similarity"
                     /label="Tndr"
     misc_RNA        complement(3900..4007)
                     /name="RNA-I"
                     /note="Derived using Geneious Prime 2023.1.2 'Annotate
                     from Database' based on nucleotide similarity"
                     /label="RNA-I"
     misc_feature    4516..4662
                     /note="LB; left border. Identical to sequence near
                     agrocinopine synthase on Agrobacterium tumefaciens strain
                     1D1460 plasmid pTi1D1460 (CP032929 nucleotides 161,573 -
                     161,719). "
                     /note="Derived using Geneious Prime 2023.1.2 'Annotate
                     from Database' based on nucleotide similarity"
                     /label="LB; left border"
     misc_feature    4585..4609
                     /note="T-DNA left border sequence (Thole et al., (2007)
                     Plant Physiol 145:1211-1219)"
                     /note="Derived using Geneious Prime 2023.1.2 'Annotate
                     from Database' based on nucleotide similarity"
                     /label="misc"
     promoter        4700..5443
                     /note="Double CaMV 35S"
                     /note="Derived using Geneious Prime 2023.1.2 'Annotate
                     from Database' based on nucleotide similarity"
                     /label="2x35S pro (Plant Parts Kit)"
     misc_feature    5476..5530
                     /note="TMV Omega; translational enhancer from the tobacco
                     mosaic virus 5'-leader sequence (Gallie et al., 1988)"
                     /note="Derived using Geneious Prime 2023.1.2 'Annotate
                     from Database' based on nucleotide similarity"
                     /label="TMV Omega (Plant parts kit)"
     sig_peptide     5538..5627
                     /peptide="MGFVLFSQLPSFLLVSTLLLFLVISHSCRA"
                     /note="Derived using Geneious Prime 2023.1.2 'Annotate
                     from Database' based on protein similarity"
                     /label="signal peptide"
     CDS             5538..5627
                     /codon_start=1
                     /transl_table=1
                     /note="Nicotiana tabacum PR1a signal peptide (AA 1 to 30)"
                     /note="Derived using Geneious Prime 2023.1.2 'Annotate
                     from Database' based on protein similarity"
                     /label="NtPR1a SP CDS"
     CDS             join(5628,5818..5822)
                     /label="linker CDS"
     intron          5629..5817
                     /Note="Portable intron (PIV2 aka IV2)"
                     /note="Derived using Geneious Prime 2023.1.2 'Annotate
                     from Database' based on nucleotide similarity"
                     /label="PIV2"
     CDS             <5823..>6125
                     /gene="pip1"
                     /product="phytophthora-inhibited protease 1"
                     /protein_id="ABG23376.1"
                     /db_xref="GI:108937128"
                     /note="Derived using Geneious Prime 2020.1.1 'Annotate
                     from Database' based on nucleotide similarity"
                     /label="Pip1 pro-domain fragment CDS"
     CDS             <6126..>6206
                     /gene="Rcr3"
                     /note="required for Cf-2-dependent disease resistance"
                     /product="cysteine protease"
                     /protein_id="AAM19207.1"
                     /db_xref="GI:20334373"
                     /note="Derived using Geneious Prime 2020.1.1 'Annotate
                     from Database' based on nucleotide similarity"
                     /label="Rcr3pim fragment 1 CDS"
     CDS             <6207..>6311
                     /gene="Rcr3"
                     /note="required for Cf-2-dependent disease resistance"
                     /product="cysteine protease"
                     /protein_id="AAM19207.1"
                     /db_xref="GI:20334373"
                     /note="Derived using Geneious Prime 2020.1.1 'Annotate
                     from Database' based on nucleotide similarity"
                     /label="Rcr3pim fragment 2 CDS"
     CDS             <6312..>6386
                     /gene="pip1"
                     /product="phytophthora-inhibited protease 1"
                     /protein_id="ABG23376.1"
                     /db_xref="GI:108937128"
                     /note="Derived using Geneious Prime 2020.1.1 'Annotate
                     from Database' based on nucleotide similarity"
                     /label="Pip1 fragment 3 CDS"
     CDS             <6387..>6506
                     /gene="pip1"
                     /product="phytophthora-inhibited protease 1"
                     /protein_id="ABG23376.1"
                     /db_xref="GI:108937128"
                     /note="Derived using Geneious Prime 2020.1.1 'Annotate
                     from Database' based on nucleotide similarity"
                     /label="Pip1 fragment 4 CDS"
     CDS             <6507..>6644
                     /gene="Rcr3"
                     /note="required for Cf-2-dependent disease resistance"
                     /product="cysteine protease"
                     /protein_id="AAM19207.1"
                     /db_xref="GI:20334373"
                     /note="Derived using Geneious Prime 2020.1.1 'Annotate
                     from Database' based on nucleotide similarity"
                     /label="Rcr3pim fragment 5 CDS"
     CDS             <6645..6773
                     /gene="Rcr3"
                     /note="required for Cf-2-dependent disease resistance"
                     /product="cysteine protease"
                     /protein_id="AAM19207.1"
                     /db_xref="GI:20334373"
                     /note="Derived using Geneious Prime 2020.1.1 'Annotate
                     from Database' based on nucleotide similarity"
                     /label="Rcr3pim fragment 6 CDS"
     terminator      6778..6981
                     /note="CaMV poly(A) signal; cauliflower mosaic virus
                     polyadenylation signal"
                     /note="Plant parts kit"
                     /note="Derived using Geneious Prime 2023.1.2 'Annotate
                     from Database' based on nucleotide similarity"
                     /label="35S terminator"
     misc_feature    complement(7027..7152)
                     /note="RB; Right border. Identical to sequence near
                     D-nopaline dehydrogenase on Agrobacterium tumefaciens
                     strain 1D1460 plasmid pTi1D1460. Partial RB overdrive
                     sequence (CP032929 nucleotides 186,435 - 186,560)."
                     /label="RB partial overdrive sequence"
     misc_feature    7045..7069
                     /note="T-DNA right border sequence (Thole et al., (2007)
                     Plant Physiol 145:1211-1219)"
                     /note="Derived using Geneious Prime 2023.1.2 'Annotate
                     from Database' based on nucleotide similarity"
                     /label="misc"
ORIGIN      
        1 cgtgcggctg catgaaatcc tggccggttt gtctgatgcc aagctggcgg cctggccggc
       61 cagcttggcc gctgaagaaa ccgagcgccg ccgtctaaaa aggtgatgtg tatttgagta
      121 aaacagcttg cgtcatgcgg tcgctgcgta tatgatgcga tgagtaaata aacaaatacg
      181 caaggggaac gcatgaaggt tatcgctgta cttaaccaga aaggcgggtc aggcaagacg
      241 accatcgcaa cccatctagc ccgcgccctg caactcgccg gggccgatgt tctgttagtc
      301 gattccgatc cccagggcag tgcccgcgat tgggcggccg tgcgggaaga tcaaccgcta
      361 accgttgtcg gcatcgaccg cccgacgatt gaccgcgacg tgaaggccat cggccggcgc
      421 gacttcgtag tgatcgacgg agcgccccag gcggcggact tggctgtgtc cgcgatcaag
      481 gcagccgact tcgtgctgat tccggtgcag ccaagccctt acgacatatg ggccaccgcc
      541 gacctggtgg agctggttaa gcagcgcatt gaggtcacgg atggaaggct acaagcggcc
      601 tttgtcgtgt cgcgggcgat caaaggcacg cgcatcggcg gtgaggttgc cgaggcgctg
      661 gccgggtacg agctgcccat tcttgagtcc cgtatcacgc agcgcgtgag ctacccaggc
      721 actgccgccg ccggcacaac cgttcttgaa tcagaacccg agggcgacgc tgcccgcgag
      781 gtccaggcgc tggccgctga aattaaatca aaactcattt gagttaatga ggtaaagaga
      841 aaatgagcaa aagcacaaac acgctaagtg ccggccgtcc gagcgcacgc agcagcaagg
      901 ctgcaacgtt ggccagcctg gcagacacgc cagccatgaa gcgggtcaac tttcagttgc
      961 cggcggagga tcacaccaag ctgaagatgt acgcggtacg ccaaggcaag accattaccg
     1021 agctgctatc tgaatacatc gcgcagctac cagagtaaat gagcaaatga ataaatgagt
     1081 agatgaattt tagcggctaa aggaggcggc atggaaaatc aagaacaacc aggcaccgac
     1141 gccgtggaat gccccatgtg tggaggaacg ggcggttggc caggcgtaag cggctgggtt
     1201 gtctgccggc cctgcaatgg cactggaacc cccaagcccg aggaatcggc gtgacggtcg
     1261 caaaccatcc ggcccggtac aaatcggcgc ggcgctgggt gatgacctgg tggagaagtt
     1321 gaaggccgcg caggccgccc agcggcaacg catcgaggca gaagcacgcc ccggtgaatc
     1381 gtggcaagcg gccgctgatc gaatccgcaa agaatcccgg caaccgccgg cagccggtgc
     1441 gccgtcgatt aggaagccgc ccaagggcga cgagcaacca gattttttcg ttccgatgct
     1501 ctatgacgtg ggcacccgcg atagtcgcag catcatggac gtggccgttt tccgtctgtc
     1561 gaagcgtgac cgacgagctg gcgaggtgat ccgctacgag cttccagacg ggcacgtaga
     1621 ggtttccgca gggccggccg gcatggccag tgtgtgggat tacgacctgg tactgatggc
     1681 ggtttcccat ctaaccgaat ccatgaaccg ataccgggaa gggaagggag acaagcccgg
     1741 ccgcgtgttc cgtccacacg ttgcggacgt actcaagttc tgccggcgag ccgatggcgg
     1801 aaagcagaaa gacgacctgg tagaaacctg cattcggtta aacaccacgc acgttgccat
     1861 gcagcgtacg aagaaggcca agaacggccg cctggtgacg gtatccgagg gtgaagcctt
     1921 gattagccgc tacaagatcg taaagagcga aaccgggcgg ccggagtaca tcgagatcga
     1981 gctagctgat tggatgtacc gcgagatcac agaaggcaag aacccggacg tgctgacggt
     2041 tcaccccgat tactttttga tcgatcccgg catcggccgt tttctctacc gcctggcacg
     2101 ccgcgccgca ggcaaggcag aagccagatg gttgttcaag acgatctacg aacgcagtgg
     2161 cagcgccgga gagttcaaga agttctgttt caccgtgcgc aagctgatcg ggtcaaatga
     2221 cctgccggag tacgatttga aggaggaggc ggggcaggct ggcccgatcc tagtcatgcg
     2281 ctaccgcaac ctgatcgagg gcgaagcatc cgccggttcc taatgtacgg agcagatgct
     2341 agggcaaatt gccctagcag gggaaaaagg tcgaaaaagc ttctttcctg tggatagcac
     2401 gtacattggg aacccaaagc cgtacattgg gaaccggaac ccgtacattg ggaacccaaa
     2461 gccgtacatt gggaaccggt cacacatgta agtgactgat ataaaagaga aaaaaggcga
     2521 tttttccgcc taaaactctt taaaacttat taaaactctt aaaacccgcc tggcctgtgc
     2581 ataactgtct ggccagcgca cagccgaaca gctgcaaaaa gcgcctaccc ttcggtcgct
     2641 gcgctcccta cgccccgccg cttcgcgtcg gcctatcgcg gccgctggcc gctcaaaaat
     2701 ggctggccta cggccaggca atctaccagg gcgcggacaa gccgcgccgt cgccactcga
     2761 ccgccggcgc ccacatcaag gctccgagtg cgcggaaccc ctatttgttt atttttctaa
     2821 atacattcaa atatgtatcc gctcatgaga caataaccct gataaatgct tcaataatat
     2881 tgaaaaagga agagtatggc taaaatgaga atatcaccgg aattgaaaaa actgatcgaa
     2941 aaataccgct gcgtaaaaga tacggaagga atgtctcctg ctaaggtata taagctggtg
     3001 ggagaaaatg aaaacctata tttaaaaatg acggacagcc ggtataaagg gaccacctat
     3061 gatgtggaac gggaaaagga catgatgcta tggctggaag gaaagctgcc tgttccaaag
     3121 gtcctgcact ttgaacggca tgatggctgg agcaatctgc tcatgagtga ggccgatggc
     3181 gtcctttgct cggaagagta tgaagatgaa caaagccctg aaaagattat cgagctgtat
     3241 gcggagtgca tcaggctctt tcactccatc gacatatcgg attgtcccta tacgaatagc
     3301 ttagacagcc gcttagccga attggattac ttactgaata acgatctggc cgatgtggat
     3361 tgcgaaaact gggaagagga cactccattt aaagatccgc gcgagctgta tgatttttta
     3421 aagacggaaa agcccgaaga ggaacttgtc ttttcccacg gcgacctggg agacagcaac
     3481 atctttgtga aagatggcaa agtaagtggc tttattgatc ttgggagaag cggcagggcg
     3541 gacaagtggt atgacattgc cttctgcgtc cggtcgctca gggaggatat cggggaagaa
     3601 cagtatgtcg agctattttt tgacttactg gggatcaagc ctgattggga gaaaataaaa
     3661 tattatattt tactggatga attgttttag ctgtcagacc aagtttactc atatatactt
     3721 tagattgatt taaaacttca tttttaattt aaaaggatct aggtgaagat cctttttgat
     3781 aatctcatga ccaaaatccc ttaacgtgag ttttcgttcc actgagcgtc agaccccgta
     3841 gaaaagatca aaggatcttc ttgagatcct ttttttctgc gcgtaatctg ctgcttgcaa
     3901 acaaaaaaac caccgctacc agcggtggtt tgtttgccgg atcaagagct accaactctt
     3961 tttccgaagg taactggctt cagcagagcg cagataccaa atactgttct tctagtgtag
     4021 ccgtagttag gccaccactt caagaactct gtagcaccgc ctacatacct cgctctgcta
     4081 atcctgttac cagtggctgc tgccagtggc gataagtcgt gtcttaccgg gttggactca
     4141 agacgatagt taccggataa ggcgcagcgg tcgggctgaa cggggggttc gtgcacacag
     4201 cccagcttgg agcgaacgac ctacaccgaa ctgagatacc tacagcgtga gctatgagaa
     4261 agcgccacgc ttcccgaagg gagaaaggcg gacaggtatc cggtaagcgg cagggtcgga
     4321 acaggagagc gcacgaggga gcttccaggg ggaaacgcct ggtatcttta tagtcctgtc
     4381 gggtttcgcc acctctgact tgagcgtcga tttttgtgat gctcgtcagg ggggcggagc
     4441 ctatggaaaa acgccagcaa cgcggccttt ttacggttcc tgctcggatc tgttggaccg
     4501 gacagtagtc atggttgatg ggctgcctgt atcgagtggt gattttgtgc cgagctgccg
     4561 gtcggggagc tgttggctgg ctggtggcag gatatattgt ggtgtaaaca aattgacgct
     4621 tagacaactt aataacacat tgcggacgtt tttaatgtac tggggttgaa cactctgtgc
     4681 cgaattcgga tccggaggtc aacatggtgg agcacgacac tctggtctac tccaaaaatg
     4741 tcaaagatac agtctcagaa gatcaaaggg ctattgagac ttttcaacaa aggataattt
     4801 cgggaaacct cctcggattc cattgcccag ctatctgtca cttcatcgaa aggacagtag
     4861 aaaaggaagg tggctcctac aaatgccatc attgcgataa aggaaaggct atcattcaag
     4921 atctctctgc cgacagtggt cccaaagatg gacccccacc cacgaggagc atcgtggaaa
     4981 aagaagaggt tccaaccacg tctacaaagc aagtggattg atgtgataac atggtggagc
     5041 acgacactct ggtctactcc aaaaatgtca aagatacagt ctcagaagat caaagggcta
     5101 ttgagacttt tcaacaaagg ataatttcgg gaaacctcct cggattccat tgcccagcta
     5161 tctgtcactt catcgaaagg acagtagaaa aggaaggtgg ctcctacaaa tgccatcatt
     5221 gcgataaagg aaaggctatc attcaagatc tctctgccga cagtggtccc aaagatggac
     5281 ccccacccac gaggagcatc gtggaaaaag aagaggttcc aaccacgtct acaaagcaag
     5341 tggattgatg tgacatctcc actgacgtaa gggatgacgc acaatcccac tatccttcgc
     5401 aagacccttc ctctatataa ggaagttcat ttcatttgga gaggacacgc tcgagtataa
     5461 gagctcattt ttacaacaat taccaacaac aacaaacaac aaacaacatt acaattacat
     5521 ttacaattat cgatacaatg ggatttgttc tcttttcaca attgccttca tttcttcttg
     5581 tctctacact tctcttattc ctagtaatat cccactcttg ccgtgcaggt aagtttctgc
     5641 ttctaccttt gatatatata taataattat cattaattag tagtaatata atatttcaaa
     5701 tatttttttc aaaataaaag aatgtagtat atagcaattg cttttctgta gtttataagt
     5761 gtgtatattt taatttataa cttttctaat atatgaccaa aatttgttga tgtgcaggag
     5821 gtcgcaactt aaaagaatta tccatgcttg aaaggcatga aaattggatg gttcatcatg
     5881 gacgtgtata caaagatgat atagaaaaag aacaccgctt caagacattc aaggaaaacg
     5941 ttgagttcat cgaatctttc aacaagaacg gaactcaacg ttataagcta gccgtcaata
     6001 aatatgctga tctgaccact gaggaattca caacatcatt tatggggctc gacacttcat
     6061 tactatccca gcaagaatca acagctacaa caacgtcctt taaatatgat agtgtgactg
     6121 aagtgccgtc taacttggac tggagagagt ctggggctgt cactcaagtg aaacatcaag
     6181 gtcgatgtgg atgttgctgg gcgttttctg cagttggatc actagaagga gcctacaaaa
     6241 ttgcaacagg caacttgatg gaattctctg aacaggaact tctcgattgc accaccaaca
     6301 attatggctg cgagggcgga ctaatgactg tcgcttacga cttcttactt cagaacaatg
     6361 gcgggggcat taccacagag actaactatc cttatgaaga agctcaaaat gtttgcaaga
     6421 ccgaacaacc agcagcagtt actatcaatg gctacgaagt cgtaccatct gacgagtcat
     6481 cgttgttgaa agctgtagtg aatcagccag tgtccattgg aatagctgct agccaagatt
     6541 tacagtttta cgcgggagga acttatgacg gaaactgtgc cgatcaaatt aaccatgctg
     6601 taacagcgat aggatatgga actgatgagg aaggtcagaa atattggttg ttgaagaatt
     6661 catggggaac aagttggggc gagaatgggt ttatgaaaat tataagagat tctggggatc
     6721 cttcaggtct ttgtgatatc gcaaagatgt catcttatcc aaacatagca tgagcttctc
     6781 tagctagagt cgatcgacaa gctcgagttt ctccataata atgtgtgagt agttcccaga
     6841 taagggaatt agggttccta tagggtttcg ctcatgtgtt gagcatataa gaaaccctta
     6901 gtatgtattt gtatttgtaa aatacttcta tcaataaaat ttctaattcc taaaaccaaa
     6961 atccagtact aaaatccaga tcgctgcaag aggatgcaca tgtgaccgag ggacacgaag
     7021 tgatccgttt aaactatcag tgtttgacag gatatattgg cgggtaaacc taagagaaaa
     7081 gagcgtttat tagaataatc ggatatttaa aagggcgtga aaaggtttat ccgttcgtcc
     7141 atttgtatgt gccagc
//
