# Supplementary material for: Bioengineering secreted proteases converts divergent Rcr3 orthologs and paralogs into extracellular immune co-receptors
Source: bioRxiv preprint, doi:10.1101/2024.02.14.580413, version 2 (2024-05-23)
Supplement: Dataset S2 [file 580413_file07.zip › S2_Dataset/pJK275-01.gb]

LOCUS       pJK275-01               3196 bp    DNA     circular UNA 29-JAN-2024
DEFINITION  pL0M-nsCDS1-P0P1P2P3Improved-1_R5R6.
ACCESSION   urn.local...2cu2-ecqffy9
VERSION     urn.local...2cu2-ecqffy9
KEYWORDS    .
SOURCE      
  ORGANISM  .
FEATURES             Location/Qualifiers
     terminator      1..95
                     /Note="recombinase family protein terminator"
                     /note="Derived using Geneious Prime 2023.2.1 'Annotate
                     from Database' based on nucleotide similarity"
                     /label="recombinase family protein terminator"
     promoter        96..200
                     /gene="bla"
                     /note="AmpR promoter"
                     /note="Derived using Geneious Prime 2020.1.1 'Annotate
                     from Database' based on nucleotide similarity"
                     /label="bla promoter"
     CDS             201..1208
                     /name="aadA CDS"
                     /gene="aadA"
                     /product="ANT(3'')-Ia family aminoglycoside
                     nucleotidyltransferase AadA1"
                     /note="confers resistance against aminoglycosides
                     (PF01909)"
                     /transl_table=11
                     /note="Derived using Geneious Prime 2020.1.1 'Annotate
                     from Database' based on protein similarity"
                     /label="aadA CDS"
     promoter        complement(301..329)
                     /gene="intI1"
                     /note="Derived using Geneious Prime 2020.1.1 'Annotate
                     from Database' based on nucleotide similarity"
                     /label="int1 promoter"
     terminator      1212..1359
                     /Note="Beta-lactamase TEM terminator"
                     /note="Derived using Geneious Prime 2023.2.1 'Annotate
                     from Database' based on nucleotide similarity"
                     /label="bla terminator"
     terminator      complement(1361..1399)
                     /name="Tndr"
                     /note="rho independent terminator"
                     /note="Derived using Geneious Prime 2020.1.1 'Annotate
                     from Database' based on nucleotide similarity"
                     /label="Tndr"
     rep_origin      1402..1970
                     /direction="RIGHT"
                     /note="high-copy-number ColE1/pMB1/pBR322/pUC origin of 
                     replication; ori"
                     /note="Derived using Geneious Prime 2020.1.1 'Annotate
                     from Database' based on nucleotide similarity"
                     /label="ori rep origin"
     misc_RNA        1418..1970
                     /name="RNA-II"
                     /note="Derived using Geneious Prime 2020.1.1 'Annotate
                     from Database' based on nucleotide similarity"
                     /label="RNA-II"
     terminator      complement(1419..1452)
                     /name="Tndr"
                     /note="rho independent terminator"
                     /note="Derived using Geneious Prime 2020.1.1 'Annotate
                     from Database' based on nucleotide similarity"
                     /label="Tndr"
     misc_RNA        complement(1421..1528)
                     /name="RNA-I"
                     /note="Derived using Geneious Prime 2020.1.1 'Annotate
                     from Database' based on nucleotide similarity"
                     /label="RNA-I"
     regulatory      1781..2159
                     /regulatory_class="other"
                     /note="ColE1 ori"
                     /note="Derived using Geneious Prime 2020.1.1 'Annotate
                     from Database' based on nucleotide similarity"
                     /label="ColE1 ori regulatory"
     misc_feature    2090..2153
                     /name="L-strand Y effector site"
                     /note="L-strand Y effector site"
                     /note="Derived using Geneious Prime 2020.1.1 'Annotate
                     from Database' based on nucleotide similarity"
                     /label="L-strand Y effector site"
     CDS             <2222..>2710
                     /gene="pip1"
                     /product="phytophthora-inhibited protease 1"
                     /protein_id="ABG23376.1"
                     /db_xref="GI:108937128"
                     /note="Derived using Geneious Prime 2020.1.1 'Annotate
                     from Database' based on nucleotide similarity"
                     /label="Pip1 pro-domain and fragment 1 and 2 CDS"
     mutation        2711..2713
                     /label="E"
     CDS             <2711..>2779
                     /gene="pip1"
                     /product="phytophthora-inhibited protease 1"
                     /protein_id="ABG23376.1"
                     /db_xref="GI:108937128"
                     /note="Derived using Geneious Prime 2020.1.1 'Annotate
                     from Database' based on nucleotide similarity"
                     /label="Pip1 fragment 3 CDS"
     mutation        2729..2731
                     /label="V"
     CDS             <2780..>2899
                     /gene="pip1"
                     /product="phytophthora-inhibited protease 1"
                     /protein_id="ABG23376.1"
                     /db_xref="GI:108937128"
                     /note="Derived using Geneious Prime 2020.1.1 'Annotate
                     from Database' based on nucleotide similarity"
                     /label="Pip1 fragment 4 CDS"
     CDS             <2900..>3037
                     /gene="Rcr3"
                     /note="required for Cf-2-dependent disease resistance"
                     /product="cysteine protease"
                     /protein_id="AAM19207.1"
                     /db_xref="GI:20334373"
                     /note="Derived using Geneious Prime 2020.1.1 'Annotate
                     from Database' based on nucleotide similarity"
                     /label="Rcr3pim fragment 5 CDS"
     CDS             <3038..3166
                     /gene="Rcr3"
                     /note="required for Cf-2-dependent disease resistance"
                     /product="cysteine protease"
                     /protein_id="AAM19207.1"
                     /db_xref="GI:20334373"
                     /note="Derived using Geneious Prime 2020.1.1 'Annotate
                     from Database' based on nucleotide similarity"
                     /label="Rcr3pim fragment 6 CDS"
ORIGIN      
        1 gacgaaaggg cctcgtgata cgcctatttt tataggttaa tgtcatgata ataatggttt
       61 cttagacgtc aggtggcact tttcggggaa atgtgcgcgg aacccctatt tgtttatttt
      121 tctaaataca ttcaaatatg tatccgctca tgagacaata accctgataa atgcttcaat
      181 aatattgaaa aaggaagagt atgcgctcac gcaactggtc cagaaccttg accgaacgca
      241 gcggtggtaa cggcgcagtg gcggttttca tggcttgtta tgactgtttt tttggggtac
      301 agtctatgcc tcgggcatcc aagcagcaag cgcgttacgc cgtgggtcga tgtttgatgt
      361 tatggagcag caacgatgtt acgcagcagg gcagtcgccc taaaacaaag ttaaacatca
      421 tgagggaagc ggtgatcgcc gaagtatcga ctcaactatc agaggtagtt ggcgtcatcg
      481 agcgccatct cgaaccgacg ttgctggccg tacatttgta cggctccgca gtggatggcg
      541 gcctgaagcc acacagcgat attgatttgc tggttacggt gaccgtaagg cttgatgaaa
      601 caacgcggcg agctttgatc aacgaccttt tggaaacttc ggcttcccct ggagagagcg
      661 agattctccg cgctgtagaa gtcaccattg ttgtgcacga cgacatcatt ccgtggcgtt
      721 atccagctaa gcgcgaactg caatttggag aatggcagcg caatgacatt cttgcaggta
      781 tcttcgagcc agccacgatc gacattgatc tggctatctt gctgacaaaa gcaagagaac
      841 atagcgttgc cttggtaggt ccagcggcgg aggaactctt tgatccggtt cctgaacagg
      901 atctatttga ggcgctaaat gaaaccttaa cgctatggaa ctcgccgccc gactgggctg
      961 gcgatgagcg aaatgtagtg cttacgttgt cccgcatttg gtacagcgca gtaaccggca
     1021 aaatcgcgcc gaaggatgtc gctgccgact gggcaatgga gcgcctgccg gcccagtatc
     1081 agcccgtcat acttgaagct agacaggctt atcttggaca agaagaagat cgcttggcct
     1141 cgcgcgcaga tcagttggaa gaatttgtcc attacgtaaa aggcgagatc accaaggtag
     1201 tcggcaaata actgtcagac caagtttact catatatact ttagattgat ttaaaacttc
     1261 atttttaatt taaaaggatc taggtgaaga tcctttttga taatctcatg accaaaatcc
     1321 cttaacgtga gttttcgttc cactgagcgt cagaccccgt agaaaagatc aaaggatctt
     1381 cttgagatcc tttttttctg cgcgtaatct gctgcttgca aacaaaaaaa ccaccgctac
     1441 cagcggtggt ttgtttgccg gatcaagagc taccaactct ttttccgaag gtaactggct
     1501 tcagcagagc gcagatacca aatactgtcc ttctagtgta gccgtagtta ggccaccact
     1561 tcaagaactc tgtagcaccg cctacatacc tcgctctgct aatcctgtta ccagtggctg
     1621 ctgccagtgg cgataagtcg tgtcttaccg ggttggactc aagacgatag ttaccggata
     1681 aggcgcagcg gtcgggctga acggggggtt cgtgcacaca gcccagcttg gagcgaacga
     1741 cctacaccga actgagatac ctacagcgtg agctatgaga aagcgccacg cttcccgaag
     1801 ggagaaaggc ggacaggtat ccggtaagcg gcagggtcgg aacaggagag cgcacgaggg
     1861 agcttccagg gggaaacgcc tggtatcttt atagtcctgt cgggtttcgc cacctctgac
     1921 ttgagcgtcg atttttgtga tgctcgtcag gggggcggag cctatggaaa aacgccagca
     1981 acgcggcctt tttacggttc ctggcctttt gctggccttt tgctcacatg ttctttcctg
     2041 cgttatcccc tgattctgtg gataaccgta ttaccgcctt tgagtgagct gataccgctc
     2101 gccgcagccg aacgaccgag cgcagcgagt cagtgagcga ggaagcggaa gagcgcccaa
     2161 tacgcaaacc gcctctcccc gcgcgttggc cgattcatta atcactctgt ggtctcaagg
     2221 tcgcaactta aaagaattat ccatgcttga aaggcatgaa aattggatgg ttcatcatgg
     2281 acgtgtatac aaagatgata tagaaaaaga acaccgcttc aagacattca aggaaaacgt
     2341 tgagttcatc gaatctttca acaagaacgg aactcaacgt tataagctag ccgtcaataa
     2401 atatgctgat ctgaccactg aggaattcac aacatcattt atggggctcg acacttcatt
     2461 actatcccag caagaatcaa cagctacaac aacgtccttt aaatatgata gtgtgactga
     2521 agtgccgaat agcatggact ggagaaagag agggagtgtc acaggagtca aggatcaagg
     2581 tgtatgtgga tgttgttggg cattttctgc ggccgcggct atagaaggag catatcaaat
     2641 tgcaaacaac gaactaatct ctctttcaga gcaacaacta ttggattgct ctacgcagaa
     2701 caaaggctgc aatggcggac taatgactaa tgcttacgac ttcttacttc agaacggcgg
     2761 cattaccaca gagactaact atccttatga agaagctcaa aatgtttgca agaccgaaca
     2821 accagcagca gttactatca atggctacga agtcgtacca tctgacgagt catcgttgtt
     2881 gaaagctgta gtgaatcagc cagtgtccat tggaatagct gctagccaag atttacagtt
     2941 ttacgcggga ggaacttatg acggaaactg tgccgatcaa attaaccatg ctgtaacagc
     3001 gataggatat ggaactgatg aggaaggtca gaaatattgg ttgttgaaga attcatgggg
     3061 aacaagttgg ggcgagaatg ggtttatgaa aattataaga gattctgggg atccttcagg
     3121 tctttgtgat atcgcaaaga tgtcatctta tccaaacata gcatgagctt tgagaccacg
     3181 aagtggctct tcagtg
//
