# Supplementary material for: Bioengineering secreted proteases converts divergent Rcr3 orthologs and paralogs into extracellular immune co-receptors
Source: bioRxiv preprint, doi:10.1101/2024.02.14.580413, version 2 (2024-05-23)
Supplement: Dataset S2 [file 580413_file07.zip › S2_Dataset/pJK100-037.gb]

LOCUS       pJK100-037              7159 bp    DNA     circular UNA 29-JAN-2024
DEFINITION  pL2M-2x35S::NtPR1a-P0R1P2P3R4P5P6.
ACCESSION   urn.local...2csl-ecqffy0
VERSION     urn.local...2csl-ecqffy0
KEYWORDS    .
SOURCE      
  ORGANISM  .
FEATURES             Location/Qualifiers
     misc_feature    1..2785
                     /note="pVS1ori short"
                     /note="Derived using Geneious Prime 2023.1.2 'Annotate
                     from Database' based on nucleotide similarity"
                     /label="pVS1ori short"
     CDS             193..822
                     /note="StaA; similar to IncC2"
                     /codon_start=1
                     /transl_table=11
                     /product="pVS1 partitioning protein"
                     /protein_id="AAD19678.1"
                     /db_xref="GI:4378781"
                     /note="Derived using Geneious Prime 2023.1.2 'Annotate
                     from Database' based on protein similarity"
                     /label="pVS1 partitioning protein CDS"
     CDS             843..1058
                     /note="ORF3; not required for stable maintenance"
                     /codon_start=1
                     /transl_table=11
                     /product="hypothetical protein"
                     /protein_id="AAD19679.1"
                     /db_xref="GI:4378782"
                     /note="Derived using Geneious Prime 2023.1.2 'Annotate
                     from Database' based on protein similarity"
                     /label="hypothetical protein CDS"
     misc_feature    1089..1101
                     /name="KorB box"
                     /note="KorB box"
                     /note="Derived using Geneious Prime 2023.1.2 'Annotate
                     from Database' based on nucleotide similarity"
                     /label="KorB box"
     CDS             1217..2323
                     /note="RepA"
                     /transl_table=11
                     /product="pVS1 replication protein"
                     /protein_id="AAD19680.1"
                     /db_xref="GI:4378783"
                     /note="Derived using Geneious Prime 2023.1.2 'Annotate
                     from Database' based on protein similarity"
                     /label="pVS1 replication protein CDS"
     rep_origin      2389..2583
                     /note="pVS1 origin of replication"
                     /note="Derived using Geneious Prime 2023.1.2 'Annotate
                     from Database' based on nucleotide similarity"
                     /label="pVS1 origin of replication rep origin"
     misc_feature    2389..2396
                     /note="DnaA box"
                     /note="Derived using Geneious Prime 2023.1.2 'Annotate
                     from Database' based on nucleotide similarity"
                     /label="DnaA box"
     repeat_region   2400..2483
                     /note="21 bp repeats"
                     /rpt_type="direct"
                     /note="Derived using Geneious Prime 2023.1.2 'Annotate
                     from Database' based on nucleotide similarity"
                     /label="21 bp repeats repeat region"
     misc_feature    2484..2575
                     /note="AT-rich region"
                     /note="Derived using Geneious Prime 2023.1.2 'Annotate
                     from Database' based on nucleotide similarity"
                     /label="AT-rich region"
     misc_feature    2576..2583
                     /note="DnaA box"
                     /note="Derived using Geneious Prime 2023.1.2 'Annotate
                     from Database' based on nucleotide similarity"
                     /label="DnaA box"
     promoter        2791..2895
                     /gene="bla"
                     /note="AmpR promoter"
                     /note="Derived using Geneious Prime 2023.1.2 'Annotate
                     from Database' based on nucleotide similarity"
                     /label="bla promoter"
     CDS             2896..3690
                     /gene="aphA"
                     /function="kanamycin resistance"
                     /codon_start=1
                     /transl_table=11
                     /product="aminoglycoside 3'-phosphotransferase"
                     /protein_id="ADZ30886.1"
                     /db_xref="GI:325559604"
                     /note="Derived using Geneious Prime 2023.1.2 'Annotate
                     from Database' based on protein similarity"
                     /label="aphA CDS"
     terminator      3691..3838
                     /Note="Beta-lactamase TEM terminator"
                     /note="Derived using Geneious Prime 2023.1.2 'Annotate
                     from Database' based on nucleotide similarity"
                     /label="bla terminator"
     terminator      complement(3840..3878)
                     /name="Tndr"
                     /note="rho independent terminator"
                     /note="Derived using Geneious Prime 2023.1.2 'Annotate
                     from Database' based on nucleotide similarity"
                     /label="Tndr"
     rep_origin      3881..4449
                     /direction="RIGHT"
                     /note="high-copy-number ColE1/pMB1/pBR322/pUC origin of 
                     replication; ori"
                     /note="Derived using Geneious Prime 2023.1.2 'Annotate
                     from Database' based on nucleotide similarity"
                     /label="ori rep origin"
     misc_RNA        3897..4449
                     /name="RNA-II"
                     /note="Derived using Geneious Prime 2023.1.2 'Annotate
                     from Database' based on nucleotide similarity"
                     /label="RNA-II"
     terminator      complement(3898..3931)
                     /name="Tndr"
                     /note="rho independent terminator"
                     /note="Derived using Geneious Prime 2023.1.2 'Annotate
                     from Database' based on nucleotide similarity"
                     /label="Tndr"
     misc_RNA        complement(3900..4007)
                     /name="RNA-I"
                     /note="Derived using Geneious Prime 2023.1.2 'Annotate
                     from Database' based on nucleotide similarity"
                     /label="RNA-I"
     misc_feature    4516..4662
                     /note="LB; left border. Identical to sequence near
                     agrocinopine synthase on Agrobacterium tumefaciens strain
                     1D1460 plasmid pTi1D1460 (CP032929 nucleotides 161,573 -
                     161,719). "
                     /note="Derived using Geneious Prime 2023.1.2 'Annotate
                     from Database' based on nucleotide similarity"
                     /label="LB; left border"
     misc_feature    4585..4609
                     /note="T-DNA left border sequence (Thole et al., (2007)
                     Plant Physiol 145:1211-1219)"
                     /note="Derived using Geneious Prime 2023.1.2 'Annotate
                     from Database' based on nucleotide similarity"
                     /label="misc"
     promoter        4700..5443
                     /note="Double CaMV 35S"
                     /note="Derived using Geneious Prime 2023.1.2 'Annotate
                     from Database' based on nucleotide similarity"
                     /label="2x35S pro (Plant Parts Kit)"
     misc_feature    5476..5530
                     /note="TMV Omega; translational enhancer from the tobacco
                     mosaic virus 5'-leader sequence (Gallie et al., 1988)"
                     /note="Derived using Geneious Prime 2023.1.2 'Annotate
                     from Database' based on nucleotide similarity"
                     /label="TMV Omega (Plant parts kit)"
     sig_peptide     5538..5627
                     /peptide="MGFVLFSQLPSFLLVSTLLLFLVISHSCRA"
                     /note="Derived using Geneious Prime 2023.1.2 'Annotate
                     from Database' based on protein similarity"
                     /label="signal peptide"
     CDS             5538..5627
                     /codon_start=1
                     /transl_table=1
                     /note="Nicotiana tabacum PR1a signal peptide (AA 1 to 30)"
                     /note="Derived using Geneious Prime 2023.1.2 'Annotate
                     from Database' based on protein similarity"
                     /label="NtPR1a SP CDS"
     CDS             join(5628,5818..5822)
                     /label="linker CDS"
     intron          5629..5817
                     /Note="Portable intron (PIV2 aka IV2)"
                     /note="Derived using Geneious Prime 2023.1.2 'Annotate
                     from Database' based on nucleotide similarity"
                     /label="PIV2"
     CDS             <5823..>6125
                     /gene="pip1"
                     /product="phytophthora-inhibited protease 1"
                     /protein_id="ABG23376.1"
                     /db_xref="GI:108937128"
                     /note="Derived using Geneious Prime 2020.1.1 'Annotate
                     from Database' based on nucleotide similarity"
                     /label="Pip1 pro-domain fragment CDS"
     CDS             <6126..>6206
                     /gene="Rcr3"
                     /note="required for Cf-2-dependent disease resistance"
                     /product="cysteine protease"
                     /protein_id="AAM19207.1"
                     /db_xref="GI:20334373"
                     /note="Derived using Geneious Prime 2020.1.1 'Annotate
                     from Database' based on nucleotide similarity"
                     /label="Rcr3pim fragment 1 CDS"
     CDS             <6207..>6311
                     /gene="pip1"
                     /product="phytophthora-inhibited protease 1"
                     /protein_id="ABG23376.1"
                     /db_xref="GI:108937128"
                     /note="Derived using Geneious Prime 2020.1.1 'Annotate
                     from Database' based on nucleotide similarity"
                     /label="Pip1 fragment 2 CDS"
     CDS             <6312..>6386
                     /gene="pip1"
                     /product="phytophthora-inhibited protease 1"
                     /protein_id="ABG23376.1"
                     /db_xref="GI:108937128"
                     /note="Derived using Geneious Prime 2020.1.1 'Annotate
                     from Database' based on nucleotide similarity"
                     /label="Pip1 fragment 3 CDS"
     CDS             <6387..>6509
                     /gene="Rcr3"
                     /note="required for Cf-2-dependent disease resistance"
                     /product="cysteine protease"
                     /protein_id="AAM19207.1"
                     /db_xref="GI:20334373"
                     /note="Derived using Geneious Prime 2020.1.1 'Annotate
                     from Database' based on nucleotide similarity"
                     /label="Rcr3pim fragment 4 CDS"
     CDS             <6510..>6650
                     /gene="pip1"
                     /product="phytophthora-inhibited protease 1"
                     /protein_id="ABG23376.1"
                     /db_xref="GI:108937128"
                     /note="Derived using Geneious Prime 2020.1.1 'Annotate
                     from Database' based on nucleotide similarity"
                     /label="Pip1 fragment 5 CDS"
     CDS             <6651..6776
                     /gene="pip1"
                     /product="phytophthora-inhibited protease 1"
                     /protein_id="ABG23376.1"
                     /db_xref="GI:108937128"
                     /note="Derived using Geneious Prime 2020.1.1 'Annotate
                     from Database' based on nucleotide similarity"
                     /label="Pip1 fragment 6 CDS"
     terminator      6781..6984
                     /note="CaMV poly(A) signal; cauliflower mosaic virus
                     polyadenylation signal"
                     /note="Plant parts kit"
                     /note="Derived using Geneious Prime 2023.1.2 'Annotate
                     from Database' based on nucleotide similarity"
                     /label="35S terminator"
     misc_feature    complement(7030..7155)
                     /note="RB; Right border. Identical to sequence near
                     D-nopaline dehydrogenase on Agrobacterium tumefaciens
                     strain 1D1460 plasmid pTi1D1460. Partial RB overdrive
                     sequence (CP032929 nucleotides 186,435 - 186,560)."
                     /label="RB partial overdrive sequence"
     misc_feature    7048..7072
                     /note="T-DNA right border sequence (Thole et al., (2007)
                     Plant Physiol 145:1211-1219)"
                     /note="Derived using Geneious Prime 2023.1.2 'Annotate
                     from Database' based on nucleotide similarity"
                     /label="misc"
ORIGIN      
        1 cgtgcggctg catgaaatcc tggccggttt gtctgatgcc aagctggcgg cctggccggc
       61 cagcttggcc gctgaagaaa ccgagcgccg ccgtctaaaa aggtgatgtg tatttgagta
      121 aaacagcttg cgtcatgcgg tcgctgcgta tatgatgcga tgagtaaata aacaaatacg
      181 caaggggaac gcatgaaggt tatcgctgta cttaaccaga aaggcgggtc aggcaagacg
      241 accatcgcaa cccatctagc ccgcgccctg caactcgccg gggccgatgt tctgttagtc
      301 gattccgatc cccagggcag tgcccgcgat tgggcggccg tgcgggaaga tcaaccgcta
      361 accgttgtcg gcatcgaccg cccgacgatt gaccgcgacg tgaaggccat cggccggcgc
      421 gacttcgtag tgatcgacgg agcgccccag gcggcggact tggctgtgtc cgcgatcaag
      481 gcagccgact tcgtgctgat tccggtgcag ccaagccctt acgacatatg ggccaccgcc
      541 gacctggtgg agctggttaa gcagcgcatt gaggtcacgg atggaaggct acaagcggcc
      601 tttgtcgtgt cgcgggcgat caaaggcacg cgcatcggcg gtgaggttgc cgaggcgctg
      661 gccgggtacg agctgcccat tcttgagtcc cgtatcacgc agcgcgtgag ctacccaggc
      721 actgccgccg ccggcacaac cgttcttgaa tcagaacccg agggcgacgc tgcccgcgag
      781 gtccaggcgc tggccgctga aattaaatca aaactcattt gagttaatga ggtaaagaga
      841 aaatgagcaa aagcacaaac acgctaagtg ccggccgtcc gagcgcacgc agcagcaagg
      901 ctgcaacgtt ggccagcctg gcagacacgc cagccatgaa gcgggtcaac tttcagttgc
      961 cggcggagga tcacaccaag ctgaagatgt acgcggtacg ccaaggcaag accattaccg
     1021 agctgctatc tgaatacatc gcgcagctac cagagtaaat gagcaaatga ataaatgagt
     1081 agatgaattt tagcggctaa aggaggcggc atggaaaatc aagaacaacc aggcaccgac
     1141 gccgtggaat gccccatgtg tggaggaacg ggcggttggc caggcgtaag cggctgggtt
     1201 gtctgccggc cctgcaatgg cactggaacc cccaagcccg aggaatcggc gtgacggtcg
     1261 caaaccatcc ggcccggtac aaatcggcgc ggcgctgggt gatgacctgg tggagaagtt
     1321 gaaggccgcg caggccgccc agcggcaacg catcgaggca gaagcacgcc ccggtgaatc
     1381 gtggcaagcg gccgctgatc gaatccgcaa agaatcccgg caaccgccgg cagccggtgc
     1441 gccgtcgatt aggaagccgc ccaagggcga cgagcaacca gattttttcg ttccgatgct
     1501 ctatgacgtg ggcacccgcg atagtcgcag catcatggac gtggccgttt tccgtctgtc
     1561 gaagcgtgac cgacgagctg gcgaggtgat ccgctacgag cttccagacg ggcacgtaga
     1621 ggtttccgca gggccggccg gcatggccag tgtgtgggat tacgacctgg tactgatggc
     1681 ggtttcccat ctaaccgaat ccatgaaccg ataccgggaa gggaagggag acaagcccgg
     1741 ccgcgtgttc cgtccacacg ttgcggacgt actcaagttc tgccggcgag ccgatggcgg
     1801 aaagcagaaa gacgacctgg tagaaacctg cattcggtta aacaccacgc acgttgccat
     1861 gcagcgtacg aagaaggcca agaacggccg cctggtgacg gtatccgagg gtgaagcctt
     1921 gattagccgc tacaagatcg taaagagcga aaccgggcgg ccggagtaca tcgagatcga
     1981 gctagctgat tggatgtacc gcgagatcac agaaggcaag aacccggacg tgctgacggt
     2041 tcaccccgat tactttttga tcgatcccgg catcggccgt tttctctacc gcctggcacg
     2101 ccgcgccgca ggcaaggcag aagccagatg gttgttcaag acgatctacg aacgcagtgg
     2161 cagcgccgga gagttcaaga agttctgttt caccgtgcgc aagctgatcg ggtcaaatga
     2221 cctgccggag tacgatttga aggaggaggc ggggcaggct ggcccgatcc tagtcatgcg
     2281 ctaccgcaac ctgatcgagg gcgaagcatc cgccggttcc taatgtacgg agcagatgct
     2341 agggcaaatt gccctagcag gggaaaaagg tcgaaaaagc ttctttcctg tggatagcac
     2401 gtacattggg aacccaaagc cgtacattgg gaaccggaac ccgtacattg ggaacccaaa
     2461 gccgtacatt gggaaccggt cacacatgta agtgactgat ataaaagaga aaaaaggcga
     2521 tttttccgcc taaaactctt taaaacttat taaaactctt aaaacccgcc tggcctgtgc
     2581 ataactgtct ggccagcgca cagccgaaca gctgcaaaaa gcgcctaccc ttcggtcgct
     2641 gcgctcccta cgccccgccg cttcgcgtcg gcctatcgcg gccgctggcc gctcaaaaat
     2701 ggctggccta cggccaggca atctaccagg gcgcggacaa gccgcgccgt cgccactcga
     2761 ccgccggcgc ccacatcaag gctccgagtg cgcggaaccc ctatttgttt atttttctaa
     2821 atacattcaa atatgtatcc gctcatgaga caataaccct gataaatgct tcaataatat
     2881 tgaaaaagga agagtatggc taaaatgaga atatcaccgg aattgaaaaa actgatcgaa
     2941 aaataccgct gcgtaaaaga tacggaagga atgtctcctg ctaaggtata taagctggtg
     3001 ggagaaaatg aaaacctata tttaaaaatg acggacagcc ggtataaagg gaccacctat
     3061 gatgtggaac gggaaaagga catgatgcta tggctggaag gaaagctgcc tgttccaaag
     3121 gtcctgcact ttgaacggca tgatggctgg agcaatctgc tcatgagtga ggccgatggc
     3181 gtcctttgct cggaagagta tgaagatgaa caaagccctg aaaagattat cgagctgtat
     3241 gcggagtgca tcaggctctt tcactccatc gacatatcgg attgtcccta tacgaatagc
     3301 ttagacagcc gcttagccga attggattac ttactgaata acgatctggc cgatgtggat
     3361 tgcgaaaact gggaagagga cactccattt aaagatccgc gcgagctgta tgatttttta
     3421 aagacggaaa agcccgaaga ggaacttgtc ttttcccacg gcgacctggg agacagcaac
     3481 atctttgtga aagatggcaa agtaagtggc tttattgatc ttgggagaag cggcagggcg
     3541 gacaagtggt atgacattgc cttctgcgtc cggtcgctca gggaggatat cggggaagaa
     3601 cagtatgtcg agctattttt tgacttactg gggatcaagc ctgattggga gaaaataaaa
     3661 tattatattt tactggatga attgttttag ctgtcagacc aagtttactc atatatactt
     3721 tagattgatt taaaacttca tttttaattt aaaaggatct aggtgaagat cctttttgat
     3781 aatctcatga ccaaaatccc ttaacgtgag ttttcgttcc actgagcgtc agaccccgta
     3841 gaaaagatca aaggatcttc ttgagatcct ttttttctgc gcgtaatctg ctgcttgcaa
     3901 acaaaaaaac caccgctacc agcggtggtt tgtttgccgg atcaagagct accaactctt
     3961 tttccgaagg taactggctt cagcagagcg cagataccaa atactgttct tctagtgtag
     4021 ccgtagttag gccaccactt caagaactct gtagcaccgc ctacatacct cgctctgcta
     4081 atcctgttac cagtggctgc tgccagtggc gataagtcgt gtcttaccgg gttggactca
     4141 agacgatagt taccggataa ggcgcagcgg tcgggctgaa cggggggttc gtgcacacag
     4201 cccagcttgg agcgaacgac ctacaccgaa ctgagatacc tacagcgtga gctatgagaa
     4261 agcgccacgc ttcccgaagg gagaaaggcg gacaggtatc cggtaagcgg cagggtcgga
     4321 acaggagagc gcacgaggga gcttccaggg ggaaacgcct ggtatcttta tagtcctgtc
     4381 gggtttcgcc acctctgact tgagcgtcga tttttgtgat gctcgtcagg ggggcggagc
     4441 ctatggaaaa acgccagcaa cgcggccttt ttacggttcc tgctcggatc tgttggaccg
     4501 gacagtagtc atggttgatg ggctgcctgt atcgagtggt gattttgtgc cgagctgccg
     4561 gtcggggagc tgttggctgg ctggtggcag gatatattgt ggtgtaaaca aattgacgct
     4621 tagacaactt aataacacat tgcggacgtt tttaatgtac tggggttgaa cactctgtgc
     4681 cgaattcgga tccggaggtc aacatggtgg agcacgacac tctggtctac tccaaaaatg
     4741 tcaaagatac agtctcagaa gatcaaaggg ctattgagac ttttcaacaa aggataattt
     4801 cgggaaacct cctcggattc cattgcccag ctatctgtca cttcatcgaa aggacagtag
     4861 aaaaggaagg tggctcctac aaatgccatc attgcgataa aggaaaggct atcattcaag
     4921 atctctctgc cgacagtggt cccaaagatg gacccccacc cacgaggagc atcgtggaaa
     4981 aagaagaggt tccaaccacg tctacaaagc aagtggattg atgtgataac atggtggagc
     5041 acgacactct ggtctactcc aaaaatgtca aagatacagt ctcagaagat caaagggcta
     5101 ttgagacttt tcaacaaagg ataatttcgg gaaacctcct cggattccat tgcccagcta
     5161 tctgtcactt catcgaaagg acagtagaaa aggaaggtgg ctcctacaaa tgccatcatt
     5221 gcgataaagg aaaggctatc attcaagatc tctctgccga cagtggtccc aaagatggac
     5281 ccccacccac gaggagcatc gtggaaaaag aagaggttcc aaccacgtct acaaagcaag
     5341 tggattgatg tgacatctcc actgacgtaa gggatgacgc acaatcccac tatccttcgc
     5401 aagacccttc ctctatataa ggaagttcat ttcatttgga gaggacacgc tcgagtataa
     5461 gagctcattt ttacaacaat taccaacaac aacaaacaac aaacaacatt acaattacat
     5521 ttacaattat cgatacaatg ggatttgttc tcttttcaca attgccttca tttcttcttg
     5581 tctctacact tctcttattc ctagtaatat cccactcttg ccgtgcaggt aagtttctgc
     5641 ttctaccttt gatatatata taataattat cattaattag tagtaatata atatttcaaa
     5701 tatttttttc aaaataaaag aatgtagtat atagcaattg cttttctgta gtttataagt
     5761 gtgtatattt taatttataa cttttctaat atatgaccaa aatttgttga tgtgcaggag
     5821 gtcgcaactt aaaagaatta tccatgcttg aaaggcatga aaattggatg gttcatcatg
     5881 gacgtgtata caaagatgat atagaaaaag aacaccgctt caagacattc aaggaaaacg
     5941 ttgagttcat cgaatctttc aacaagaacg gaactcaacg ttataagcta gccgtcaata
     6001 aatatgctga tctgaccact gaggaattca caacatcatt tatggggctc gacacttcat
     6061 tactatccca gcaagaatca acagctacaa caacgtcctt taaatatgat agtgtgactg
     6121 aagtgccgtc taacttggac tggagagagt ctggggctgt cactcaagtg aaacatcaag
     6181 gtcgatgtgg atgttgctgg gcgttttctg cggccgcggc tatagaagga gcatatcaaa
     6241 ttgcaaacaa cgaactaatc tctctttcag agcaacaact attggattgc tctacgcaga
     6301 acaaaggctg cgagggcgga ctaatgactg tcgcttacga cttcttactt cagaacaatg
     6361 gcgggggcat taccacagag actaactatg aatacctagg tgaacagtac acatgcagaa
     6421 gccgagagaa aacagcagca gtgcaaataa gtagttataa agtcgtgcct gaaggtgaaa
     6481 catcactatt acaagccgta actaaacagc ctatttctgt tggtattgcg gctaacgatg
     6541 agtttcatat gtacggaagt ggaatatatg atggaagttg taattctaga ctgaatcatg
     6601 cagtgacagt tataggttat gggacaagtg aagaagatgg tacaaaatat tggatagtga
     6661 agaattcatg ggggagtgat tggggtgagg aaggatatat gagaattgct agagatgttg
     6721 gagttgatgg tggccattgt ggcattgcaa aggttgcgtc gttccctact gcttgagctt
     6781 ctctagctag agtcgatcga caagctcgag tttctccata ataatgtgtg agtagttccc
     6841 agataaggga attagggttc ctatagggtt tcgctcatgt gttgagcata taagaaaccc
     6901 ttagtatgta tttgtatttg taaaatactt ctatcaataa aatttctaat tcctaaaacc
     6961 aaaatccagt actaaaatcc agatcgctgc aagaggatgc acatgtgacc gagggacacg
     7021 aagtgatccg tttaaactat cagtgtttga caggatatat tggcgggtaa acctaagaga
     7081 aaagagcgtt tattagaata atcggatatt taaaagggcg tgaaaaggtt tatccgttcg
     7141 tccatttgta tgtgccagc
//
