# Supplementary material for: Bioengineering secreted proteases converts divergent Rcr3 orthologs and paralogs into extracellular immune co-receptors
Source: bioRxiv preprint, doi:10.1101/2024.02.14.580413, version 2 (2024-05-23)
Supplement: Dataset S2 [file 580413_file07.zip › S2_Dataset/pJK235-007.gb]

LOCUS       pJK235-007              8838 bp    DNA     circular UNA 29-JAN-2024
DEFINITION  pL2M-P19//2x35S::NtPR1a-P0P1P2P3Improved-7_R5R6.
ACCESSION   urn.local...2d08-ecqffzk
VERSION     urn.local...2d08-ecqffzk
KEYWORDS    .
SOURCE      
  ORGANISM  .
FEATURES             Location/Qualifiers
     misc_feature    1..2785
                     /note="pVS1ori short"
                     /note="Derived using Geneious Prime 2023.1.2 'Annotate
                     from Database' based on nucleotide similarity"
                     /label="pVS1ori short"
     CDS             193..822
                     /note="StaA; similar to IncC2"
                     /codon_start=1
                     /transl_table=11
                     /product="pVS1 partitioning protein"
                     /protein_id="AAD19678.1"
                     /db_xref="GI:4378781"
                     /note="Derived using Geneious Prime 2023.1.2 'Annotate
                     from Database' based on protein similarity"
                     /label="pVS1 partitioning protein CDS"
     CDS             843..1058
                     /note="ORF3; not required for stable maintenance"
                     /codon_start=1
                     /transl_table=11
                     /product="hypothetical protein"
                     /protein_id="AAD19679.1"
                     /db_xref="GI:4378782"
                     /note="Derived using Geneious Prime 2023.1.2 'Annotate
                     from Database' based on protein similarity"
                     /label="hypothetical protein CDS"
     misc_feature    1089..1101
                     /name="KorB box"
                     /note="KorB box"
                     /note="Derived using Geneious Prime 2023.1.2 'Annotate
                     from Database' based on nucleotide similarity"
                     /label="KorB box"
     CDS             1217..2323
                     /note="RepA"
                     /transl_table=11
                     /product="pVS1 replication protein"
                     /protein_id="AAD19680.1"
                     /db_xref="GI:4378783"
                     /note="Derived using Geneious Prime 2023.1.2 'Annotate
                     from Database' based on protein similarity"
                     /label="pVS1 replication protein CDS"
     rep_origin      2389..2583
                     /note="pVS1 origin of replication"
                     /note="Derived using Geneious Prime 2023.1.2 'Annotate
                     from Database' based on nucleotide similarity"
                     /label="pVS1 origin of replication rep origin"
     misc_feature    2389..2396
                     /note="DnaA box"
                     /note="Derived using Geneious Prime 2023.1.2 'Annotate
                     from Database' based on nucleotide similarity"
                     /label="DnaA box"
     repeat_region   2400..2483
                     /note="21 bp repeats"
                     /rpt_type="direct"
                     /note="Derived using Geneious Prime 2023.1.2 'Annotate
                     from Database' based on nucleotide similarity"
                     /label="21 bp repeats repeat region"
     misc_feature    2484..2575
                     /note="AT-rich region"
                     /note="Derived using Geneious Prime 2023.1.2 'Annotate
                     from Database' based on nucleotide similarity"
                     /label="AT-rich region"
     misc_feature    2576..2583
                     /note="DnaA box"
                     /note="Derived using Geneious Prime 2023.1.2 'Annotate
                     from Database' based on nucleotide similarity"
                     /label="DnaA box"
     promoter        2791..2895
                     /gene="bla"
                     /note="AmpR promoter"
                     /note="Derived using Geneious Prime 2023.1.2 'Annotate
                     from Database' based on nucleotide similarity"
                     /label="bla promoter"
     CDS             2896..3690
                     /gene="aphA"
                     /function="kanamycin resistance"
                     /codon_start=1
                     /transl_table=11
                     /product="aminoglycoside 3'-phosphotransferase"
                     /protein_id="ADZ30886.1"
                     /db_xref="GI:325559604"
                     /note="Derived using Geneious Prime 2023.1.2 'Annotate
                     from Database' based on protein similarity"
                     /label="aphA CDS"
     terminator      3691..3838
                     /Note="Beta-lactamase TEM terminator"
                     /note="Derived using Geneious Prime 2023.1.2 'Annotate
                     from Database' based on nucleotide similarity"
                     /label="bla terminator"
     terminator      complement(3840..3878)
                     /name="Tndr"
                     /note="rho independent terminator"
                     /note="Derived using Geneious Prime 2023.1.2 'Annotate
                     from Database' based on nucleotide similarity"
                     /label="Tndr"
     rep_origin      3881..4449
                     /direction="RIGHT"
                     /note="high-copy-number ColE1/pMB1/pBR322/pUC origin of 
                     replication; ori"
                     /note="Derived using Geneious Prime 2023.1.2 'Annotate
                     from Database' based on nucleotide similarity"
                     /label="ori rep origin"
     misc_RNA        3897..4449
                     /name="RNA-II"
                     /note="Derived using Geneious Prime 2023.1.2 'Annotate
                     from Database' based on nucleotide similarity"
                     /label="RNA-II"
     terminator      complement(3898..3931)
                     /name="Tndr"
                     /note="rho independent terminator"
                     /note="Derived using Geneious Prime 2023.1.2 'Annotate
                     from Database' based on nucleotide similarity"
                     /label="Tndr"
     misc_RNA        complement(3900..4007)
                     /name="RNA-I"
                     /note="Derived using Geneious Prime 2023.1.2 'Annotate
                     from Database' based on nucleotide similarity"
                     /label="RNA-I"
     misc_feature    4516..4662
                     /note="LB; left border. Identical to sequence near
                     agrocinopine synthase on Agrobacterium tumefaciens strain
                     1D1460 plasmid pTi1D1460 (CP032929 nucleotides 161,573 -
                     161,719). "
                     /note="Derived using Geneious Prime 2023.1.2 'Annotate
                     from Database' based on nucleotide similarity"
                     /label="LB; left border"
     misc_feature    4585..4609
                     /note="T-DNA left border sequence (Thole et al., (2007)
                     Plant Physiol 145:1211-1219)"
                     /note="Derived using Geneious Prime 2023.1.2 'Annotate
                     from Database' based on nucleotide similarity"
                     /label="misc"
     terminator      complement(4701..5408)
                     /note="OCS terminator"
                     /note="octopine synthase terminator"
                     /note="Derived using Geneious Prime 2023.1.2 'Annotate
                     from Database' based on nucleotide similarity"
                     /label="OCS terminator"
     CDS             complement(5416..5934)
                     /gene="p19"
                     /note="Tombusvirus RNA silencing suppressor 19 kDa
                     protein; similar to CAC01277.1; characterized in PubMed ID
                     18944038"
                     /codon_start=1
                     /transl_table=11
                     /product="RNA silencing suppressor 19 kDa protein"
                     /protein_id="AIN46664.1"
                     /db_xref="GI:684152027"
                     /note="Derived using Geneious Prime 2023.1.2 'Annotate
                     from Database' based on protein similarity"
                     /label="p19 CDS"
     promoter        complement(5939..6319)
                     /note="mas1'-2' mannopine synthase promoter; mas2' drives
                     MCS2 ORF; mas1' truncated by 96 nt; enhancer elements,
                     TATA box, and start codon missing"
                     /note="Derived using Geneious Prime 2023.1.2 'Annotate
                     from Database' based on nucleotide similarity"
                     /label="truncated MAS promoter"
     promoter        6359..7102
                     /note="Double CaMV 35S"
                     /note="Derived using Geneious Prime 2023.1.2 'Annotate
                     from Database' based on nucleotide similarity"
                     /label="2x35S pro (Plant Parts Kit)"
     misc_feature    7135..7189
                     /note="TMV Omega; translational enhancer from the tobacco
                     mosaic virus 5'-leader sequence (Gallie et al., 1988)"
                     /note="Derived using Geneious Prime 2023.1.2 'Annotate
                     from Database' based on nucleotide similarity"
                     /label="TMV Omega (Plant parts kit)"
     sig_peptide     7197..7286
                     /peptide="MGFVLFSQLPSFLLVSTLLLFLVISHSCRA"
                     /note="Derived using Geneious Prime 2023.1.2 'Annotate
                     from Database' based on protein similarity"
                     /label="signal peptide"
     CDS             7197..7286
                     /codon_start=1
                     /transl_table=1
                     /note="Nicotiana tabacum PR1a signal peptide (AA 1 to 30)"
                     /note="Derived using Geneious Prime 2023.1.2 'Annotate
                     from Database' based on protein similarity"
                     /label="NtPR1a SP CDS"
     CDS             join(7287,7477..>7481)
                     /label="GlyGly-Linker"
     intron          7288..7476
                     /Note="Portable intron (PIV2 aka IV2)"
                     /note="Derived using Geneious Prime 2023.1.2 'Annotate
                     from Database' based on nucleotide similarity"
                     /label="PIV2"
     cds             <7482..>7784
                     /label="PIP1 #0"
     CDS             <7785..>7868
                     /label="PIP1 #1"
     CDS             <7869..>7967
                     /label="PIP1 #2"
     CDS             <7968..>8039
                     /gene="pip1"
                     /codon_start=1
                     /product="phytophthora-inhibited protease 1"
                     /protein_id="ABG23376.1"
                     /db_xref="GI:108937128"
                     /label="PIP1 - Part 3"
     Mutation        7971..7973
                     /created_by="User"
                     /modified_by="User"
                     /label="E>N"
     Mutation        7989..7991
                     /created_by="User"
                     /label="V>N"
     Mutation        8010..8012
                     /created_by="User"
                     /label="Q>E"
     CDS             <8040..>8159
                     /label="PIP1 #4"
     CDS             <8160..>8297
                     /label="RCR3 #5"
     CDS             <8298..8426
                     /label="RCR3 #6"
     terminator      8431..8634
                     /note="CaMV poly(A) signal; cauliflower mosaic virus
                     polyadenylation signal"
                     /note="Plant parts kit"
                     /note="Derived using Geneious Prime 2023.1.2 'Annotate
                     from Database' based on nucleotide similarity"
                     /label="35S terminator"
     misc_feature    complement(8680..8834)
                     /note="RB; Right border. Identical to sequence near
                     D-nopaline dehydrogenase on Agrobacterium tumefaciens
                     strain 1D1460 plasmid pTi1D1460 (CP032929 nucleotides
                     186,435 - 186,589). "
                     /note="Derived using Geneious Prime 2023.1.2 'Annotate
                     from Database' based on nucleotide similarity"
                     /label="RB"
     misc_feature    8698..8722
                     /note="T-DNA right border sequence (Thole et al., (2007)
                     Plant Physiol 145:1211-1219)"
                     /note="Derived using Geneious Prime 2023.1.2 'Annotate
                     from Database' based on nucleotide similarity"
                     /label="misc"
ORIGIN      
        1 cgtgcggctg catgaaatcc tggccggttt gtctgatgcc aagctggcgg cctggccggc
       61 cagcttggcc gctgaagaaa ccgagcgccg ccgtctaaaa aggtgatgtg tatttgagta
      121 aaacagcttg cgtcatgcgg tcgctgcgta tatgatgcga tgagtaaata aacaaatacg
      181 caaggggaac gcatgaaggt tatcgctgta cttaaccaga aaggcgggtc aggcaagacg
      241 accatcgcaa cccatctagc ccgcgccctg caactcgccg gggccgatgt tctgttagtc
      301 gattccgatc cccagggcag tgcccgcgat tgggcggccg tgcgggaaga tcaaccgcta
      361 accgttgtcg gcatcgaccg cccgacgatt gaccgcgacg tgaaggccat cggccggcgc
      421 gacttcgtag tgatcgacgg agcgccccag gcggcggact tggctgtgtc cgcgatcaag
      481 gcagccgact tcgtgctgat tccggtgcag ccaagccctt acgacatatg ggccaccgcc
      541 gacctggtgg agctggttaa gcagcgcatt gaggtcacgg atggaaggct acaagcggcc
      601 tttgtcgtgt cgcgggcgat caaaggcacg cgcatcggcg gtgaggttgc cgaggcgctg
      661 gccgggtacg agctgcccat tcttgagtcc cgtatcacgc agcgcgtgag ctacccaggc
      721 actgccgccg ccggcacaac cgttcttgaa tcagaacccg agggcgacgc tgcccgcgag
      781 gtccaggcgc tggccgctga aattaaatca aaactcattt gagttaatga ggtaaagaga
      841 aaatgagcaa aagcacaaac acgctaagtg ccggccgtcc gagcgcacgc agcagcaagg
      901 ctgcaacgtt ggccagcctg gcagacacgc cagccatgaa gcgggtcaac tttcagttgc
      961 cggcggagga tcacaccaag ctgaagatgt acgcggtacg ccaaggcaag accattaccg
     1021 agctgctatc tgaatacatc gcgcagctac cagagtaaat gagcaaatga ataaatgagt
     1081 agatgaattt tagcggctaa aggaggcggc atggaaaatc aagaacaacc aggcaccgac
     1141 gccgtggaat gccccatgtg tggaggaacg ggcggttggc caggcgtaag cggctgggtt
     1201 gtctgccggc cctgcaatgg cactggaacc cccaagcccg aggaatcggc gtgacggtcg
     1261 caaaccatcc ggcccggtac aaatcggcgc ggcgctgggt gatgacctgg tggagaagtt
     1321 gaaggccgcg caggccgccc agcggcaacg catcgaggca gaagcacgcc ccggtgaatc
     1381 gtggcaagcg gccgctgatc gaatccgcaa agaatcccgg caaccgccgg cagccggtgc
     1441 gccgtcgatt aggaagccgc ccaagggcga cgagcaacca gattttttcg ttccgatgct
     1501 ctatgacgtg ggcacccgcg atagtcgcag catcatggac gtggccgttt tccgtctgtc
     1561 gaagcgtgac cgacgagctg gcgaggtgat ccgctacgag cttccagacg ggcacgtaga
     1621 ggtttccgca gggccggccg gcatggccag tgtgtgggat tacgacctgg tactgatggc
     1681 ggtttcccat ctaaccgaat ccatgaaccg ataccgggaa gggaagggag acaagcccgg
     1741 ccgcgtgttc cgtccacacg ttgcggacgt actcaagttc tgccggcgag ccgatggcgg
     1801 aaagcagaaa gacgacctgg tagaaacctg cattcggtta aacaccacgc acgttgccat
     1861 gcagcgtacg aagaaggcca agaacggccg cctggtgacg gtatccgagg gtgaagcctt
     1921 gattagccgc tacaagatcg taaagagcga aaccgggcgg ccggagtaca tcgagatcga
     1981 gctagctgat tggatgtacc gcgagatcac agaaggcaag aacccggacg tgctgacggt
     2041 tcaccccgat tactttttga tcgatcccgg catcggccgt tttctctacc gcctggcacg
     2101 ccgcgccgca ggcaaggcag aagccagatg gttgttcaag acgatctacg aacgcagtgg
     2161 cagcgccgga gagttcaaga agttctgttt caccgtgcgc aagctgatcg ggtcaaatga
     2221 cctgccggag tacgatttga aggaggaggc ggggcaggct ggcccgatcc tagtcatgcg
     2281 ctaccgcaac ctgatcgagg gcgaagcatc cgccggttcc taatgtacgg agcagatgct
     2341 agggcaaatt gccctagcag gggaaaaagg tcgaaaaagc ttctttcctg tggatagcac
     2401 gtacattggg aacccaaagc cgtacattgg gaaccggaac ccgtacattg ggaacccaaa
     2461 gccgtacatt gggaaccggt cacacatgta agtgactgat ataaaagaga aaaaaggcga
     2521 tttttccgcc taaaactctt taaaacttat taaaactctt aaaacccgcc tggcctgtgc
     2581 ataactgtct ggccagcgca cagccgaaca gctgcaaaaa gcgcctaccc ttcggtcgct
     2641 gcgctcccta cgccccgccg cttcgcgtcg gcctatcgcg gccgctggcc gctcaaaaat
     2701 ggctggccta cggccaggca atctaccagg gcgcggacaa gccgcgccgt cgccactcga
     2761 ccgccggcgc ccacatcaag gctccgagtg cgcggaaccc ctatttgttt atttttctaa
     2821 atacattcaa atatgtatcc gctcatgaga caataaccct gataaatgct tcaataatat
     2881 tgaaaaagga agagtatggc taaaatgaga atatcaccgg aattgaaaaa actgatcgaa
     2941 aaataccgct gcgtaaaaga tacggaagga atgtctcctg ctaaggtata taagctggtg
     3001 ggagaaaatg aaaacctata tttaaaaatg acggacagcc ggtataaagg gaccacctat
     3061 gatgtggaac gggaaaagga catgatgcta tggctggaag gaaagctgcc tgttccaaag
     3121 gtcctgcact ttgaacggca tgatggctgg agcaatctgc tcatgagtga ggccgatggc
     3181 gtcctttgct cggaagagta tgaagatgaa caaagccctg aaaagattat cgagctgtat
     3241 gcggagtgca tcaggctctt tcactccatc gacatatcgg attgtcccta tacgaatagc
     3301 ttagacagcc gcttagccga attggattac ttactgaata acgatctggc cgatgtggat
     3361 tgcgaaaact gggaagagga cactccattt aaagatccgc gcgagctgta tgatttttta
     3421 aagacggaaa agcccgaaga ggaacttgtc ttttcccacg gcgacctggg agacagcaac
     3481 atctttgtga aagatggcaa agtaagtggc tttattgatc ttgggagaag cggcagggcg
     3541 gacaagtggt atgacattgc cttctgcgtc cggtcgctca gggaggatat cggggaagaa
     3601 cagtatgtcg agctattttt tgacttactg gggatcaagc ctgattggga gaaaataaaa
     3661 tattatattt tactggatga attgttttag ctgtcagacc aagtttactc atatatactt
     3721 tagattgatt taaaacttca tttttaattt aaaaggatct aggtgaagat cctttttgat
     3781 aatctcatga ccaaaatccc ttaacgtgag ttttcgttcc actgagcgtc agaccccgta
     3841 gaaaagatca aaggatcttc ttgagatcct ttttttctgc gcgtaatctg ctgcttgcaa
     3901 acaaaaaaac caccgctacc agcggtggtt tgtttgccgg atcaagagct accaactctt
     3961 tttccgaagg taactggctt cagcagagcg cagataccaa atactgttct tctagtgtag
     4021 ccgtagttag gccaccactt caagaactct gtagcaccgc ctacatacct cgctctgcta
     4081 atcctgttac cagtggctgc tgccagtggc gataagtcgt gtcttaccgg gttggactca
     4141 agacgatagt taccggataa ggcgcagcgg tcgggctgaa cggggggttc gtgcacacag
     4201 cccagcttgg agcgaacgac ctacaccgaa ctgagatacc tacagcgtga gctatgagaa
     4261 agcgccacgc ttcccgaagg gagaaaggcg gacaggtatc cggtaagcgg cagggtcgga
     4321 acaggagagc gcacgaggga gcttccaggg ggaaacgcct ggtatcttta tagtcctgtc
     4381 gggtttcgcc acctctgact tgagcgtcga tttttgtgat gctcgtcagg ggggcggagc
     4441 ctatggaaaa acgccagcaa cgcggccttt ttacggttcc tgctcggatc tgttggaccg
     4501 gacagtagtc atggttgatg ggctgcctgt atcgagtggt gattttgtgc cgagctgccg
     4561 gtcggggagc tgttggctgg ctggtggcag gatatattgt ggtgtaaaca aattgacgct
     4621 tagacaactt aataacacat tgcggacgtt tttaatgtac tggggttgaa cactctgtgc
     4681 cgaattcgga tccagcggtc ctgctgagcc tcgacatgtt gtcgcaaaat tcgccctgga
     4741 cccgcccaac gatttgtcgt cactgtcaag gtttgacctg cacttcattt ggggcccaca
     4801 tacaccaaaa aaatgctgca taattctcgg ggcagcaagt cggttacccg gccgccgtgc
     4861 tggaccgggt tgaatggtgc ccgtaacttt cggtagagcg gacggccaat actcaacttc
     4921 aaggaatctc acccatgcgc gccggcgggg aaccggagtt cccttcagtg agcgttatta
     4981 gttcgccgct cggtgtgtcg tagatactag cccctggggc acttttgaaa tttgaataag
     5041 atttatgtaa tcagtctttt aggtttgacc ggttctgccg ctttttttaa aattggattt
     5101 gtaataataa aacgcaattg tttgttattg tggcgctcta tcatagatgt cgctataaac
     5161 ctattcagca caatatattg ttttcatttt aatattgtac atataagtag tagggtacaa
     5221 tcagtaaatt gaacggagaa tattattcat aaaaatacga tagtaacggg tgatatattc
     5281 attagaatga accgaaaccg gcggtaagga tctgagctac acatgctcag gttttttaca
     5341 acgtgcacaa cagaattgaa agcaaatatc atgcgatcat aggcttctcg catatctcat
     5401 taaagcagga caagcttact cgctttcttt ttcgaaagtt tgagtacctt cagggcatcc
     5461 tcttgataca ttactttcca cttcgattgg ggcaagctgt agcagttctt gcttagaccg
     5521 aattgccatc tcacagagat gctgaagagt tcgcgaccct ccagaaacgg tgatactaac
     5581 tcctcgaaac cgaatactat aggtacatcc gatctggtcg aaaccgaaaa atcgagatgc
     5641 tgcatagtta accgaatctc ccgtccaaga tccaaggact ctgtgcagtg aagcttccgt
     5701 cctgtcgtat ctgagatatc tcttaaatac aactttcccg aaaccccagc tttccttgaa
     5761 accaagggga ttatcttgat tcgaattcgt ctcatcgtta tgtagccgcc actcagtcca
     5821 actcggactt tcgtcaggaa gtttgaaggg agaagtggta cctcctgatc ctccatccca
     5881 acgttcactg ttagcttgtt ccctagcgtc gtttccttgt atagctcgtt ccatcattcg
     5941 atttggtgta tcgagattgg ttatgaaatt cagatgctag tgtaatgtat tggtaatttg
     6001 ggaagatata ataggaagca aggctattta tccatttctg aaaaggcgaa atggcgtcac
     6061 cgcgagcgtc acgcgcattc cgttcttgct gtaaagcgtt gtttggtaca cttttgacta
     6121 gcgaggcttg gcgtgtcagc gtatctattc aaaagtcgtt aatggctgcg gatcaagaaa
     6181 aagttggaat agaaacagaa tacccgcgaa attcaggccc ggttgccatg tcctacacgc
     6241 cgaaataaac gaccaaatta gtagaaaaat aaaaactgac taggatactt acgtcacgtc
     6301 ttgcgcactg atttgaaaaa tctcaatata aactccgcaa gaattcaagc ttggaggtca
     6361 acatggtgga gcacgacact ctggtctact ccaaaaatgt caaagataca gtctcagaag
     6421 atcaaagggc tattgagact tttcaacaaa ggataatttc gggaaacctc ctcggattcc
     6481 attgcccagc tatctgtcac ttcatcgaaa ggacagtaga aaaggaaggt ggctcctaca
     6541 aatgccatca ttgcgataaa ggaaaggcta tcattcaaga tctctctgcc gacagtggtc
     6601 ccaaagatgg acccccaccc acgaggagca tcgtggaaaa agaagaggtt ccaaccacgt
     6661 ctacaaagca agtggattga tgtgataaca tggtggagca cgacactctg gtctactcca
     6721 aaaatgtcaa agatacagtc tcagaagatc aaagggctat tgagactttt caacaaagga
     6781 taatttcggg aaacctcctc ggattccatt gcccagctat ctgtcacttc atcgaaagga
     6841 cagtagaaaa ggaaggtggc tcctacaaat gccatcattg cgataaagga aaggctatca
     6901 ttcaagatct ctctgccgac agtggtccca aagatggacc cccacccacg aggagcatcg
     6961 tggaaaaaga agaggttcca accacgtcta caaagcaagt ggattgatgt gacatctcca
     7021 ctgacgtaag ggatgacgca caatcccact atccttcgca agacccttcc tctatataag
     7081 gaagttcatt tcatttggag aggacacgct cgagtataag agctcatttt tacaacaatt
     7141 accaacaaca acaaacaaca aacaacatta caattacatt tacaattatc gatacaatgg
     7201 gatttgttct cttttcacaa ttgccttcat ttcttcttgt ctctacactt ctcttattcc
     7261 tagtaatatc ccactcttgc cgtgcaggta agtttctgct tctacctttg atatatatat
     7321 aataattatc attaattagt agtaatataa tatttcaaat atttttttca aaataaaaga
     7381 atgtagtata tagcaattgc ttttctgtag tttataagtg tgtatatttt aatttataac
     7441 ttttctaata tatgaccaaa atttgttgat gtgcaggagg tcgcaactta aaagaattat
     7501 ccatgcttga aaggcatgaa aattggatgg ttcatcatgg acgtgtatac aaagatgata
     7561 tagaaaaaga acaccgcttc aagacattca aggaaaacgt tgagttcatc gaatctttca
     7621 acaagaacgg aactcaacgt tataagctag ccgtcaataa atatgctgat ctgaccactg
     7681 aggaattcac aacatcattt atggggctcg acacttcatt actatcccag caagaatcaa
     7741 cagctacaac aacgtccttt aaatatgata gtgtgactga agtgccgaat agcatggact
     7801 ggagaaagag agggagtgtc acaggagtca aggatcaagg tgtatgtgga tgttgttggg
     7861 cattttctgc ggccgcggct atagaaggag catatcaaat tgcaaacaac gaactaatct
     7921 ctctttcaga gcaacaacta ttggattgct ctacgcagaa caaaggctgc aatggcggac
     7981 taatgactaa tgcttacgac ttcttacttg aaaacggcgg cattactaca gagactaact
     8041 atccttatga agaagctcaa aatgtttgca agaccgaaca accagcagca gttactatca
     8101 atggctacga agtcgtacca tctgacgagt catcgttgtt gaaagctgta gtgaatcagc
     8161 cagtgtccat tggaatagct gctagccaag atttacagtt ttacgcggga ggaacttatg
     8221 acggaaactg tgccgatcaa attaaccatg ctgtaacagc gataggatat ggaactgatg
     8281 aggaaggtca gaaatattgg ttgttgaaga attcatgggg aacaagttgg ggcgagaatg
     8341 ggtttatgaa aattataaga gattctgggg atccttcagg tctttgtgat atcgcaaaga
     8401 tgtcatctta tccaaacata gcatgagctt ctctagctag agtcgatcga caagctcgag
     8461 tttctccata ataatgtgtg agtagttccc agataaggga attagggttc ctatagggtt
     8521 tcgctcatgt gttgagcata taagaaaccc ttagtatgta tttgtatttg taaaatactt
     8581 ctatcaataa aatttctaat tcctaaaacc aaaatccagt actaaaatcc agatcgctac
     8641 tagaggatgc acatgtgacc gagggacacg aagtgatccg tttaaactat cagtgtttga
     8701 caggatatat tggcgggtaa acctaagaga aaagagcgtt tattagaata atcggatatt
     8761 taaaagggcg tgaaaaggtt tatccgttcg tccatttgta tgtgcatgcc aaccacaggg
     8821 ttcccctcgg gagtcagc
//
