# Supplementary material for: Bioengineering secreted proteases converts divergent Rcr3 orthologs and paralogs into extracellular immune co-receptors
Source: bioRxiv preprint, doi:10.1101/2024.02.14.580413, version 2 (2024-05-23)
Supplement: Dataset S2 [file 580413_file07.zip › S2_Dataset/pJK118.gb]

LOCUS       pJK118                  2115 bp    DNA     circular UNA 29-JAN-2024
DEFINITION  pL-1M-KAN-Pip1#1^C153A,C154A.
ACCESSION   urn.local...2cwq-ecqffyp
VERSION     urn.local...2cwq-ecqffyp
KEYWORDS    .
SOURCE      
  ORGANISM  .
FEATURES             Location/Qualifiers
     terminator      1..95
                     /Note="recombinase family protein terminator"
                     /note="Derived using Geneious Prime 2023.2.1 'Annotate
                     from Database' based on nucleotide similarity"
                     /label="recombinase family protein terminator"
     promoter        96..200
                     /gene="bla"
                     /note="AmpR promoter"
                     /note="Derived using Geneious Prime 2020.1.1 'Annotate
                     from Database' based on nucleotide similarity"
                     /label="bla promoter"
     CDS             201..995
                     /gene="aphA"
                     /function="kanamycin resistance"
                     /codon_start=1
                     /transl_table=11
                     /product="aminoglycoside 3'-phosphotransferase"
                     /protein_id="ADZ30886.1"
                     /db_xref="GI:325559604"
                     /note="Derived using Geneious Prime 2020.1.1 'Annotate
                     from Database' based on protein similarity"
                     /label="aphA CDS"
     terminator      996..1143
                     /Note="Beta-lactamase TEM terminator"
                     /note="Derived using Geneious Prime 2023.2.1 'Annotate
                     from Database' based on nucleotide similarity"
                     /label="bla terminator"
     terminator      complement(1145..1183)
                     /name="Tndr"
                     /note="rho independent terminator"
                     /note="Derived using Geneious Prime 2020.1.1 'Annotate
                     from Database' based on nucleotide similarity"
                     /label="Tndr"
     rep_origin      1186..1754
                     /direction="RIGHT"
                     /note="high-copy-number ColE1/pMB1/pBR322/pUC origin of 
                     replication; ori"
                     /note="Derived using Geneious Prime 2020.1.1 'Annotate
                     from Database' based on nucleotide similarity"
                     /label="ori rep origin"
     misc_RNA        1202..1754
                     /name="RNA-II"
                     /note="Derived using Geneious Prime 2020.1.1 'Annotate
                     from Database' based on nucleotide similarity"
                     /label="RNA-II"
     terminator      complement(1203..1236)
                     /name="Tndr"
                     /note="rho independent terminator"
                     /note="Derived using Geneious Prime 2020.1.1 'Annotate
                     from Database' based on nucleotide similarity"
                     /label="Tndr"
     misc_RNA        complement(1205..1312)
                     /name="RNA-I"
                     /note="Derived using Geneious Prime 2020.1.1 'Annotate
                     from Database' based on nucleotide similarity"
                     /label="RNA-I"
     regulatory      1565..1943
                     /regulatory_class="other"
                     /note="ColE1 ori"
                     /note="Derived using Geneious Prime 2020.1.1 'Annotate
                     from Database' based on nucleotide similarity"
                     /label="ColE1 ori regulatory"
     misc_feature    1874..1937
                     /name="L-strand Y effector site"
                     /note="L-strand Y effector site"
                     /note="Derived using Geneious Prime 2020.1.1 'Annotate
                     from Database' based on nucleotide similarity"
                     /label="L-strand Y effector site"
     CDS             <2004..>2084
                     /gene="pip1"
                     /product="phytophthora-inhibited protease 1"
                     /protein_id="ABG23376.1"
                     /db_xref="GI:108937128"
                     /label="Pip1 fragment 1 C154A/C155A CDS"
     mutation        2070..2075
                     /label="CC"
ORIGIN      
        1 gacgaaaggg cctcgtgata cgcctatttt tataggttaa tgtcatgata ataatggttt
       61 cttagacgtc aggtggcact tttcggggaa atgtgcgcgg aacccctatt tgtttatttt
      121 tctaaataca ttcaaatatg tatccgctca tgagacaata accctgataa atgcttcaat
      181 aatattgaaa aaggaagagt atggctaaaa tgagaatatc accggaattg aaaaaactga
      241 tcgaaaaata ccgctgcgta aaagatacgg aaggaatgtc tcctgctaag gtatataagc
      301 tggtgggaga aaatgaaaac ctatatttaa aaatgacgga cagccggtat aaagggacca
      361 cctatgatgt ggaacgggaa aaggacatga tgctatggct ggaaggaaag ctgcctgttc
      421 caaaggtcct gcactttgaa cggcatgatg gctggagcaa tctgctcatg agtgaggccg
      481 atggcgtcct ttgctcggaa gagtatgaag atgaacaaag ccctgaaaag attatcgagc
      541 tgtatgcgga gtgcatcagg ctctttcact ccatcgacat atcggattgt ccctatacga
      601 atagcttaga cagccgctta gccgaattgg attacttact gaataacgat ctggccgatg
      661 tggattgcga aaactgggaa gaggacactc catttaaaga tccgcgcgag ctgtatgatt
      721 ttttaaagac ggaaaagccc gaagaggaac ttgtcttttc ccacggcgac ctgggagaca
      781 gcaacatctt tgtgaaagat ggcaaagtaa gtggctttat tgatcttggg agaagcggca
      841 gggcggacaa gtggtatgac attgccttct gcgtccggtc gatcagggag gatatcgggg
      901 aagaacagta tgtcgagcta ttttttgact tactggggat caagcctgat tgggagaaaa
      961 taaaatatta tattttactg gatgaattgt tttagctgtc agaccaagtt tactcatata
     1021 tactttagat tgatttaaaa cttcattttt aatttaaaag gatctaggtg aagatccttt
     1081 ttgataatct catgaccaaa atcccttaac gtgagttttc gttccactga gcgtcagacc
     1141 ccgtagaaaa gatcaaagga tcttcttgag atcctttttt tctgcgcgta atctgctgct
     1201 tgcaaacaaa aaaaccaccg ctaccagcgg tggtttgttt gccggatcaa gagctaccaa
     1261 ctctttttcc gaaggtaact ggcttcagca gagcgcagat accaaatact gtccttctag
     1321 tgtagccgta gttaggccac cacttcaaga actctgtagc accgcctaca tacctcgctc
     1381 tgctaatcct gttaccagtg gctgctgcca gtggcgataa gtcgtgtctt accgggttgg
     1441 actcaagacg atagttaccg gataaggcgc agcggtcggg ctgaacgggg ggttcgtgca
     1501 cacagcccag cttggagcga acgacctaca ccgaactgag atacctacag cgtgagctat
     1561 gagaaagcgc cacgcttccc gaagggagaa aggcggacag gtatccggta agcggcaggg
     1621 tcggaacagg agagcgcacg agggagcttc cagggggaaa cgcctggtat ctttatagtc
     1681 ctgtcgggtt tcgccacctc tgacttgagc gtcgattttt gtgatgctcg tcaggggggc
     1741 ggagcctatg gaaaaacgcc agcaacgcgg cctttttacg gttcctggcc ttttgctggc
     1801 cttttgctca catgttcttt cctgcgttat cccctgattc tgtggataac cgtattaccg
     1861 cctttgagtg agctgatacc gctcgccgca gccgaacgac cgagcgcagc gagtcagtga
     1921 gcgaggaagc ggaagagcgc ccaatacgca aaccgcctct ccccgcgcgt tggccgattc
     1981 attaatcact ctgtgaagac atgccgaata gcatggactg gagaaagaga gggagtgtca
     2041 caggagtcaa ggatcaaggt gtatgtggag ctgcatgggc attttctgtt gtcttcacga
     2101 agtggctctt cagtg
//
