# Supplementary material for: Bioengineering secreted proteases converts divergent Rcr3 orthologs and paralogs into extracellular immune co-receptors
Source: bioRxiv preprint, doi:10.1101/2024.02.14.580413, version 2 (2024-05-23)
Supplement: Dataset S2 [file 580413_file07.zip › S2_Dataset/pJK169.gb]

LOCUS       pJK169                  8839 bp    DNA     circular UNA 29-JAN-2024
DEFINITION  pL2M-P19//2x35S::NtPR1-Pip1ΔSP^C153A,C154A-6xHis.
ACCESSION   urn.local...2cwc-ecqffyn
VERSION     urn.local...2cwc-ecqffyn
KEYWORDS    .
SOURCE      
  ORGANISM  .
FEATURES             Location/Qualifiers
     misc_feature    1..2785
                     /note="pVS1ori short"
                     /note="Derived using Geneious Prime 2020.1.1 'Annotate
                     from Database' based on nucleotide similarity"
                     /label="pVS1ori short"
     CDS             193..822
                     /note="StaA; similar to IncC2"
                     /codon_start=1
                     /transl_table=11
                     /product="pVS1 partitioning protein"
                     /protein_id="AAD19678.1"
                     /db_xref="GI:4378781"
                     /note="Derived using Geneious Prime 2020.1.1 'Annotate
                     from Database' based on protein similarity"
                     /label="pVS1 partitioning protein CDS"
     CDS             843..1058
                     /note="ORF3; not required for stable maintenance"
                     /codon_start=1
                     /transl_table=11
                     /product="hypothetical protein"
                     /protein_id="AAD19679.1"
                     /db_xref="GI:4378782"
                     /note="Derived using Geneious Prime 2020.1.1 'Annotate
                     from Database' based on protein similarity"
                     /label="hypothetical protein CDS"
     misc_feature    1089..1101
                     /name="KorB box"
                     /note="KorB box"
                     /note="Derived using Geneious Prime 2020.1.1 'Annotate
                     from Database' based on nucleotide similarity"
                     /label="KorB box"
     CDS             1217..2323
                     /note="RepA"
                     /transl_table=11
                     /product="pVS1 replication protein"
                     /protein_id="AAD19680.1"
                     /db_xref="GI:4378783"
                     /note="Derived using Geneious Prime 2020.1.1 'Annotate
                     from Database' based on protein similarity"
                     /label="pVS1 replication protein CDS"
     rep_origin      2389..2583
                     /note="pVS1 origin of replication"
                     /note="Derived using Geneious Prime 2020.1.1 'Annotate
                     from Database' based on nucleotide similarity"
                     /label="pVS1 origin of replication rep origin"
     misc_feature    2389..2396
                     /note="DnaA box"
                     /note="Derived using Geneious Prime 2023.2.1 'Annotate
                     from Database' based on nucleotide similarity"
                     /label="DnaA box"
     repeat_region   2400..2483
                     /note="21 bp repeats"
                     /rpt_type="direct"
                     /note="Derived using Geneious Prime 2020.1.1 'Annotate
                     from Database' based on nucleotide similarity"
                     /label="21 bp repeats repeat region"
     misc_feature    2484..2575
                     /note="AT-rich region"
                     /note="Derived using Geneious Prime 2020.1.1 'Annotate
                     from Database' based on nucleotide similarity"
                     /label="AT-rich region"
     misc_feature    2576..2583
                     /note="DnaA box"
                     /note="Derived using Geneious Prime 2023.2.1 'Annotate
                     from Database' based on nucleotide similarity"
                     /label="DnaA box"
     promoter        2791..2895
                     /gene="bla"
                     /note="AmpR promoter"
                     /note="Derived using Geneious Prime 2020.1.1 'Annotate
                     from Database' based on nucleotide similarity"
                     /label="bla promoter"
     CDS             2896..3690
                     /gene="aphA"
                     /function="kanamycin resistance"
                     /codon_start=1
                     /transl_table=11
                     /product="aminoglycoside 3'-phosphotransferase"
                     /protein_id="ADZ30886.1"
                     /db_xref="GI:325559604"
                     /note="Derived using Geneious Prime 2020.1.1 'Annotate
                     from Database' based on protein similarity"
                     /label="aphA CDS"
     terminator      3691..3838
                     /Note="Beta-lactamase TEM terminator"
                     /note="Derived using Geneious Prime 2023.2.1 'Annotate
                     from Database' based on nucleotide similarity"
                     /label="bla terminator"
     terminator      complement(3840..3878)
                     /name="Tndr"
                     /note="rho independent terminator"
                     /note="Derived using Geneious Prime 2020.1.1 'Annotate
                     from Database' based on nucleotide similarity"
                     /label="Tndr"
     rep_origin      3881..4449
                     /direction="RIGHT"
                     /note="high-copy-number ColE1/pMB1/pBR322/pUC origin of 
                     replication; ori"
                     /note="Derived using Geneious Prime 2020.1.1 'Annotate
                     from Database' based on nucleotide similarity"
                     /label="ori rep origin"
     misc_RNA        3897..4449
                     /name="RNA-II"
                     /note="Derived using Geneious Prime 2020.1.1 'Annotate
                     from Database' based on nucleotide similarity"
                     /label="RNA-II"
     terminator      complement(3898..3931)
                     /name="Tndr"
                     /note="rho independent terminator"
                     /note="Derived using Geneious Prime 2020.1.1 'Annotate
                     from Database' based on nucleotide similarity"
                     /label="Tndr"
     misc_RNA        complement(3900..4007)
                     /name="RNA-I"
                     /note="Derived using Geneious Prime 2020.1.1 'Annotate
                     from Database' based on nucleotide similarity"
                     /label="RNA-I"
     misc_feature    4516..4662
                     /note="LB; left border. Identical to sequence near
                     agrocinopine synthase on Agrobacterium tumefaciens strain
                     1D1460 plasmid pTi1D1460 (CP032929 nucleotides 161,573 -
                     161,719). "
                     /note="Derived using Geneious Prime 2020.1.1 'Annotate
                     from Database' based on nucleotide similarity"
                     /label="LB; left border"
     misc_feature    4585..4609
                     /note="T-DNA left border sequence (Thole et al., (2007)
                     Plant Physiol 145:1211-1219)"
                     /note="Derived using Geneious Prime 2020.1.1 'Annotate
                     from Database' based on nucleotide similarity"
                     /label="misc"
     terminator      complement(4701..5408)
                     /note="OCS terminator"
                     /note="octopine synthase terminator"
                     /note="Derived using Geneious Prime 2020.1.1 'Annotate
                     from Database' based on nucleotide similarity"
                     /label="OCS terminator"
     CDS             complement(5416..5937)
                     /gene="p19"
                     /note="Tombusvirus RNA silencing suppressor 19 kDa
                     protein; similar to CAC01277.1; characterized in PubMed ID
                     18944038"
                     /transl_table=11
                     /product="RNA silencing suppressor 19 kDa protein"
                     /protein_id="AIN46664.1"
                     /db_xref="GI:684152027"
                     /note="Derived using Geneious Prime 2020.1.1 'Annotate
                     from Database' based on protein similarity"
                     /label="p19 CDS"
     promoter        complement(5939..6319)
                     /note="mas1'-2' mannopine synthase promoter; mas2' drives
                     MCS2 ORF; mas1' truncated by 96 nt; enhancer elements,
                     TATA box, and start codon missing"
                     /note="Derived using Geneious Prime 2020.1.1 'Annotate
                     from Database' based on nucleotide similarity"
                     /label="truncated MAS promoter"
     promoter        6359..7102
                     /note="Double CaMV 35S"
                     /note="Derived using Geneious Prime 2020.1.1 'Annotate
                     from Database' based on nucleotide similarity"
                     /label="2x35S pro (Plant Parts Kit)"
     misc_feature    7135..7189
                     /note="TMV Omega; translational enhancer from the tobacco
                     mosaic virus 5'-leader sequence (Gallie et al., 1988)"
                     /note="Derived using Geneious Prime 2020.1.1 'Annotate
                     from Database' based on nucleotide similarity"
                     /label="TMV Omega (Plant parts kit)"
     sig_peptide     7197..7286
                     /peptide="MGFVLFSQLPSFLLVSTLLLFLVISHSCRA"
                     /note="Derived using Geneious Prime 2020.1.1 'Annotate
                     from Database' based on protein similarity"
                     /label="signal peptide"
     CDS             7197..7286
                     /codon_start=1
                     /transl_table=1
                     /note="Nicotiana tabacum PR1a signal peptide (AA 1 to 30)"
                     /note="Derived using Geneious Prime 2020.1.1 'Annotate
                     from Database' based on protein similarity"
                     /label="NtPR1a SP CDS"
     intron          7288..7476
                     /Note="Portable intron (PIV2 aka IV2)"
                     /note="Derived using Geneious Prime 2020.1.1 'Annotate
                     from Database' based on nucleotide similarity"
                     /label="PIV2"
     CDS             <7482..>8429
                     /gene="pip1"
                     /codon_start=1
                     /product="phytophthora-inhibited protease 1"
                     /protein_id="ABG23376.1"
                     /db_xref="GI:108937128"
                     /label="Pip1ΔSP^C153A,C154A CDS"
     mutation        7851..7856
                     /created_by="jkourelis"
                     /label="CC"
     CDS             8430..8456
                     /product="HHHHHH epitope"
                     /note="HisG epitope"
                     /note="Derived using Geneious Prime 2020.1.1 'Annotate
                     from Database' based on protein similarity"
                     /label="HHHHHH epitope CDS"
     terminator      8461..8664
                     /note="CaMV poly(A) signal; cauliflower mosaic virus
                     polyadenylation signal"
                     /note="Plant parts kit"
                     /note="Derived using Geneious Prime 2020.1.1 'Annotate
                     from Database' based on nucleotide similarity"
                     /label="35S terminator"
     misc_feature    complement(8710..8835)
                     /note="RB; Right border. Identical to sequence near
                     D-nopaline dehydrogenase on Agrobacterium tumefaciens
                     strain 1D1460 plasmid pTi1D1460. Partial RB overdrive
                     sequence (CP032929 nucleotides 186,435 - 186,560)."
                     /note="Derived using Geneious Prime 2020.1.1 'Annotate
                     from Database' based on nucleotide similarity"
                     /label="RB partial overdrive sequence"
     misc_feature    8728..8752
                     /note="T-DNA right border sequence (Thole et al., (2007)
                     Plant Physiol 145:1211-1219)"
                     /note="Derived using Geneious Prime 2020.1.1 'Annotate
                     from Database' based on nucleotide similarity"
                     /label="misc"
ORIGIN      
        1 cgtgcggctg catgaaatcc tggccggttt gtctgatgcc aagctggcgg cctggccggc
       61 cagcttggcc gctgaagaaa ccgagcgccg ccgtctaaaa aggtgatgtg tatttgagta
      121 aaacagcttg cgtcatgcgg tcgctgcgta tatgatgcga tgagtaaata aacaaatacg
      181 caaggggaac gcatgaaggt tatcgctgta cttaaccaga aaggcgggtc aggcaagacg
      241 accatcgcaa cccatctagc ccgcgccctg caactcgccg gggccgatgt tctgttagtc
      301 gattccgatc cccagggcag tgcccgcgat tgggcggccg tgcgggaaga tcaaccgcta
      361 accgttgtcg gcatcgaccg cccgacgatt gaccgcgacg tgaaggccat cggccggcgc
      421 gacttcgtag tgatcgacgg agcgccccag gcggcggact tggctgtgtc cgcgatcaag
      481 gcagccgact tcgtgctgat tccggtgcag ccaagccctt acgacatatg ggccaccgcc
      541 gacctggtgg agctggttaa gcagcgcatt gaggtcacgg atggaaggct acaagcggcc
      601 tttgtcgtgt cgcgggcgat caaaggcacg cgcatcggcg gtgaggttgc cgaggcgctg
      661 gccgggtacg agctgcccat tcttgagtcc cgtatcacgc agcgcgtgag ctacccaggc
      721 actgccgccg ccggcacaac cgttcttgaa tcagaacccg agggcgacgc tgcccgcgag
      781 gtccaggcgc tggccgctga aattaaatca aaactcattt gagttaatga ggtaaagaga
      841 aaatgagcaa aagcacaaac acgctaagtg ccggccgtcc gagcgcacgc agcagcaagg
      901 ctgcaacgtt ggccagcctg gcagacacgc cagccatgaa gcgggtcaac tttcagttgc
      961 cggcggagga tcacaccaag ctgaagatgt acgcggtacg ccaaggcaag accattaccg
     1021 agctgctatc tgaatacatc gcgcagctac cagagtaaat gagcaaatga ataaatgagt
     1081 agatgaattt tagcggctaa aggaggcggc atggaaaatc aagaacaacc aggcaccgac
     1141 gccgtggaat gccccatgtg tggaggaacg ggcggttggc caggcgtaag cggctgggtt
     1201 gtctgccggc cctgcaatgg cactggaacc cccaagcccg aggaatcggc gtgacggtcg
     1261 caaaccatcc ggcccggtac aaatcggcgc ggcgctgggt gatgacctgg tggagaagtt
     1321 gaaggccgcg caggccgccc agcggcaacg catcgaggca gaagcacgcc ccggtgaatc
     1381 gtggcaagcg gccgctgatc gaatccgcaa agaatcccgg caaccgccgg cagccggtgc
     1441 gccgtcgatt aggaagccgc ccaagggcga cgagcaacca gattttttcg ttccgatgct
     1501 ctatgacgtg ggcacccgcg atagtcgcag catcatggac gtggccgttt tccgtctgtc
     1561 gaagcgtgac cgacgagctg gcgaggtgat ccgctacgag cttccagacg ggcacgtaga
     1621 ggtttccgca gggccggccg gcatggccag tgtgtgggat tacgacctgg tactgatggc
     1681 ggtttcccat ctaaccgaat ccatgaaccg ataccgggaa gggaagggag acaagcccgg
     1741 ccgcgtgttc cgtccacacg ttgcggacgt actcaagttc tgccggcgag ccgatggcgg
     1801 aaagcagaaa gacgacctgg tagaaacctg cattcggtta aacaccacgc acgttgccat
     1861 gcagcgtacg aagaaggcca agaacggccg cctggtgacg gtatccgagg gtgaagcctt
     1921 gattagccgc tacaagatcg taaagagcga aaccgggcgg ccggagtaca tcgagatcga
     1981 gctagctgat tggatgtacc gcgagatcac agaaggcaag aacccggacg tgctgacggt
     2041 tcaccccgat tactttttga tcgatcccgg catcggccgt tttctctacc gcctggcacg
     2101 ccgcgccgca ggcaaggcag aagccagatg gttgttcaag acgatctacg aacgcagtgg
     2161 cagcgccgga gagttcaaga agttctgttt caccgtgcgc aagctgatcg ggtcaaatga
     2221 cctgccggag tacgatttga aggaggaggc ggggcaggct ggcccgatcc tagtcatgcg
     2281 ctaccgcaac ctgatcgagg gcgaagcatc cgccggttcc taatgtacgg agcagatgct
     2341 agggcaaatt gccctagcag gggaaaaagg tcgaaaaagc ttctttcctg tggatagcac
     2401 gtacattggg aacccaaagc cgtacattgg gaaccggaac ccgtacattg ggaacccaaa
     2461 gccgtacatt gggaaccggt cacacatgta agtgactgat ataaaagaga aaaaaggcga
     2521 tttttccgcc taaaactctt taaaacttat taaaactctt aaaacccgcc tggcctgtgc
     2581 ataactgtct ggccagcgca cagccgaaca gctgcaaaaa gcgcctaccc ttcggtcgct
     2641 gcgctcccta cgccccgccg cttcgcgtcg gcctatcgcg gccgctggcc gctcaaaaat
     2701 ggctggccta cggccaggca atctaccagg gcgcggacaa gccgcgccgt cgccactcga
     2761 ccgccggcgc ccacatcaag gctccgagtg cgcggaaccc ctatttgttt atttttctaa
     2821 atacattcaa atatgtatcc gctcatgaga caataaccct gataaatgct tcaataatat
     2881 tgaaaaagga agagtatggc taaaatgaga atatcaccgg aattgaaaaa actgatcgaa
     2941 aaataccgct gcgtaaaaga tacggaagga atgtctcctg ctaaggtata taagctggtg
     3001 ggagaaaatg aaaacctata tttaaaaatg acggacagcc ggtataaagg gaccacctat
     3061 gatgtggaac gggaaaagga catgatgcta tggctggaag gaaagctgcc tgttccaaag
     3121 gtcctgcact ttgaacggca tgatggctgg agcaatctgc tcatgagtga ggccgatggc
     3181 gtcctttgct cggaagagta tgaagatgaa caaagccctg aaaagattat cgagctgtat
     3241 gcggagtgca tcaggctctt tcactccatc gacatatcgg attgtcccta tacgaatagc
     3301 ttagacagcc gcttagccga attggattac ttactgaata acgatctggc cgatgtggat
     3361 tgcgaaaact gggaagagga cactccattt aaagatccgc gcgagctgta tgatttttta
     3421 aagacggaaa agcccgaaga ggaacttgtc ttttcccacg gcgacctggg agacagcaac
     3481 atctttgtga aagatggcaa agtaagtggc tttattgatc ttgggagaag cggcagggcg
     3541 gacaagtggt atgacattgc cttctgcgtc cggtcgctca gggaggatat cggggaagaa
     3601 cagtatgtcg agctattttt tgacttactg gggatcaagc ctgattggga gaaaataaaa
     3661 tattatattt tactggatga attgttttag ctgtcagacc aagtttactc atatatactt
     3721 tagattgatt taaaacttca tttttaattt aaaaggatct aggtgaagat cctttttgat
     3781 aatctcatga ccaaaatccc ttaacgtgag ttttcgttcc actgagcgtc agaccccgta
     3841 gaaaagatca aaggatcttc ttgagatcct ttttttctgc gcgtaatctg ctgcttgcaa
     3901 acaaaaaaac caccgctacc agcggtggtt tgtttgccgg atcaagagct accaactctt
     3961 tttccgaagg taactggctt cagcagagcg cagataccaa atactgttct tctagtgtag
     4021 ccgtagttag gccaccactt caagaactct gtagcaccgc ctacatacct cgctctgcta
     4081 atcctgttac cagtggctgc tgccagtggc gataagtcgt gtcttaccgg gttggactca
     4141 agacgatagt taccggataa ggcgcagcgg tcgggctgaa cggggggttc gtgcacacag
     4201 cccagcttgg agcgaacgac ctacaccgaa ctgagatacc tacagcgtga gctatgagaa
     4261 agcgccacgc ttcccgaagg gagaaaggcg gacaggtatc cggtaagcgg cagggtcgga
     4321 acaggagagc gcacgaggga gcttccaggg ggaaacgcct ggtatcttta tagtcctgtc
     4381 gggtttcgcc acctctgact tgagcgtcga tttttgtgat gctcgtcagg ggggcggagc
     4441 ctatggaaaa acgccagcaa cgcggccttt ttacggttcc tgctcggatc tgttggaccg
     4501 gacagtagtc atggttgatg ggctgcctgt atcgagtggt gattttgtgc cgagctgccg
     4561 gtcggggagc tgttggctgg ctggtggcag gatatattgt ggtgtaaaca aattgacgct
     4621 tagacaactt aataacacat tgcggacgtt tttaatgtac tggggttgaa cactctgtgc
     4681 cgaattcgga tccagcggtc ctgctgagcc tcgacatgtt gtcgcaaaat tcgccctgga
     4741 cccgcccaac gatttgtcgt cactgtcaag gtttgacctg cacttcattt ggggcccaca
     4801 tacaccaaaa aaatgctgca taattctcgg ggcagcaagt cggttacccg gccgccgtgc
     4861 tggaccgggt tgaatggtgc ccgtaacttt cggtagagcg gacggccaat actcaacttc
     4921 aaggaatctc acccatgcgc gccggcgggg aaccggagtt cccttcagtg agcgttatta
     4981 gttcgccgct cggtgtgtcg tagatactag cccctggggc acttttgaaa tttgaataag
     5041 atttatgtaa tcagtctttt aggtttgacc ggttctgccg ctttttttaa aattggattt
     5101 gtaataataa aacgcaattg tttgttattg tggcgctcta tcatagatgt cgctataaac
     5161 ctattcagca caatatattg ttttcatttt aatattgtac atataagtag tagggtacaa
     5221 tcagtaaatt gaacggagaa tattattcat aaaaatacga tagtaacggg tgatatattc
     5281 attagaatga accgaaaccg gcggtaagga tctgagctac acatgctcag gttttttaca
     5341 acgtgcacaa cagaattgaa agcaaatatc atgcgatcat aggcttctcg catatctcat
     5401 taaagcagga caagcttact cgctttcttt ttcgaaagtt tgagtacctt cagggcatcc
     5461 tcttgataca ttactttcca cttcgattgg ggcaagctgt agcagttctt gcttagaccg
     5521 aattgccatc tcacagagat gctgaagagt tcgcgaccct ccagaaacgg tgatactaac
     5581 tcctcgaaac cgaatactat aggtacatcc gatctggtcg aaaccgaaaa atcgagatgc
     5641 tgcatagtta accgaatctc ccgtccaaga tccaaggact ctgtgcagtg aagcttccgt
     5701 cctgtcgtat ctgagatatc tcttaaatac aactttcccg aaaccccagc tttccttgaa
     5761 accaagggga ttatcttgat tcgaattcgt ctcatcgtta tgtagccgcc actcagtcca
     5821 actcggactt tcgtcaggaa gtttgaaggg agaagtggta cctcctgatc ctccatccca
     5881 acgttcactg ttagcttgtt ccctagcgtc gtttccttgt atagctcgtt ccatcattcg
     5941 atttggtgta tcgagattgg ttatgaaatt cagatgctag tgtaatgtat tggtaatttg
     6001 ggaagatata ataggaagca aggctattta tccatttctg aaaaggcgaa atggcgtcac
     6061 cgcgagcgtc acgcgcattc cgttcttgct gtaaagcgtt gtttggtaca cttttgacta
     6121 gcgaggcttg gcgtgtcagc gtatctattc aaaagtcgtt aatggctgcg gatcaagaaa
     6181 aagttggaat agaaacagaa tacccgcgaa attcaggccc ggttgccatg tcctacacgc
     6241 cgaaataaac gaccaaatta gtagaaaaat aaaaactgac taggatactt acgtcacgtc
     6301 ttgcgcactg atttgaaaaa tctcaatata aactccgcaa gaattcaagc ttggaggtca
     6361 acatggtgga gcacgacact ctggtctact ccaaaaatgt caaagataca gtctcagaag
     6421 atcaaagggc tattgagact tttcaacaaa ggataatttc gggaaacctc ctcggattcc
     6481 attgcccagc tatctgtcac ttcatcgaaa ggacagtaga aaaggaaggt ggctcctaca
     6541 aatgccatca ttgcgataaa ggaaaggcta tcattcaaga tctctctgcc gacagtggtc
     6601 ccaaagatgg acccccaccc acgaggagca tcgtggaaaa agaagaggtt ccaaccacgt
     6661 ctacaaagca agtggattga tgtgataaca tggtggagca cgacactctg gtctactcca
     6721 aaaatgtcaa agatacagtc tcagaagatc aaagggctat tgagactttt caacaaagga
     6781 taatttcggg aaacctcctc ggattccatt gcccagctat ctgtcacttc atcgaaagga
     6841 cagtagaaaa ggaaggtggc tcctacaaat gccatcattg cgataaagga aaggctatca
     6901 ttcaagatct ctctgccgac agtggtccca aagatggacc cccacccacg aggagcatcg
     6961 tggaaaaaga agaggttcca accacgtcta caaagcaagt ggattgatgt gacatctcca
     7021 ctgacgtaag ggatgacgca caatcccact atccttcgca agacccttcc tctatataag
     7081 gaagttcatt tcatttggag aggacacgct cgagtataag agctcatttt tacaacaatt
     7141 accaacaaca acaaacaaca aacaacatta caattacatt tacaattatc gatacaatgg
     7201 gatttgttct cttttcacaa ttgccttcat ttcttcttgt ctctacactt ctcttattcc
     7261 tagtaatatc ccactcttgc cgtgcaggta agtttctgct tctacctttg atatatatat
     7321 aataattatc attaattagt agtaatataa tatttcaaat atttttttca aaataaaaga
     7381 atgtagtata tagcaattgc ttttctgtag tttataagtg tgtatatttt aatttataac
     7441 ttttctaata tatgaccaaa atttgttgat gtgcaggagg tcgcaactta aaagaattat
     7501 ccatgcttga aaggcatgaa aattggatgg ttcatcatgg acgtgtatac aaagatgata
     7561 tagaaaaaga acaccgcttc aagacattca aggaaaacgt tgagttcatc gaatctttca
     7621 acaagaacgg aactcaacgt tataagctag ccgtcaataa atatgctgat ctgaccactg
     7681 aggaattcac aacatcattt atggggctcg acacttcatt actatcccag caagaatcaa
     7741 cagctacaac aacgtccttt aaatatgata gtgtgactga agtgccgaat agcatggact
     7801 ggagaaagag agggagtgtc acaggagtca aggatcaagg tgtatgtgga gctgcatggg
     7861 cattttctgc ggccgcggct atagaaggag catatcaaat tgcaaacaac gaactaatct
     7921 ctctttcaga gcaacaacta ttggattgct ctacgcagaa caaaggctgc gagggcggac
     7981 taatgactgt cgcttacgac ttcttacttc agaacaatgg cgggggcatt accacagaga
     8041 ctaactatcc ttatgaagaa gctcaaaatg tttgcaagac cgaacaacca gcagcagtta
     8101 ctatcaatgg ctacgaagtc gtaccatctg acgagtcatc gttgttgaaa gctgtagtga
     8161 atcagcctat ttctgttggt attgcggcta acgatgagtt tcatatgtac ggaagtggaa
     8221 tatatgatgg aagttgtaat tctagactga atcatgcagt gacagttata ggttatggga
     8281 caagtgaaga agatggtaca aaatattgga tagtgaagaa ttcatggggg agtgattggg
     8341 gtgaggaagg atatatgaga attgctagag atgttggagt tgatggtggc cattgtggca
     8401 ttgcaaaggt tgcgtcgttc cctactgctg gtggccatca tcaccatcac cactgagctt
     8461 ctctagctag agtcgatcga caagctcgag tttctccata ataatgtgtg agtagttccc
     8521 agataaggga attagggttc ctatagggtt tcgctcatgt gttgagcata taagaaaccc
     8581 ttagtatgta tttgtatttg taaaatactt ctatcaataa aatttctaat tcctaaaacc
     8641 aaaatccagt actaaaatcc agatcgctac tagaggatgc acatgtgacc gagggacacg
     8701 aagtgatccg tttaaactat cagtgtttga caggatatat tggcgggtaa acctaagaga
     8761 aaagagcgtt tattagaata atcggatatt taaaagggcg tgaaaaggtt tatccgttcg
     8821 tccatttgta tgtgccagc
//
