# Supplementary material for: Bioengineering secreted proteases converts divergent Rcr3 orthologs and paralogs into extracellular immune co-receptors
Source: bioRxiv preprint, doi:10.1101/2024.02.14.580413, version 2 (2024-05-23)
Supplement: Dataset S2 [file 580413_file07.zip › S2_Dataset/pJK275-15.gb]

LOCUS       pJK275-15               3199 bp    DNA     circular UNA 29-JAN-2024
DEFINITION  pL0M-nsCDS1-P0P1P2R3R5Ruby2-R6.
ACCESSION   urn.local...2cu4-ecqffy9
VERSION     urn.local...2cu4-ecqffy9
KEYWORDS    .
SOURCE      
  ORGANISM  .
FEATURES             Location/Qualifiers
     terminator      1..95
                     /Note="recombinase family protein terminator"
                     /note="Derived using Geneious Prime 2023.2.1 'Annotate
                     from Database' based on nucleotide similarity"
                     /label="recombinase family protein terminator"
     promoter        96..200
                     /gene="bla"
                     /note="AmpR promoter"
                     /note="Derived using Geneious Prime 2020.1.1 'Annotate
                     from Database' based on nucleotide similarity"
                     /label="bla promoter"
     CDS             201..1208
                     /name="aadA CDS"
                     /gene="aadA"
                     /product="ANT(3'')-Ia family aminoglycoside
                     nucleotidyltransferase AadA1"
                     /note="confers resistance against aminoglycosides
                     (PF01909)"
                     /transl_table=11
                     /note="Derived using Geneious Prime 2020.1.1 'Annotate
                     from Database' based on protein similarity"
                     /label="aadA CDS"
     promoter        complement(301..329)
                     /gene="intI1"
                     /note="Derived using Geneious Prime 2020.1.1 'Annotate
                     from Database' based on nucleotide similarity"
                     /label="int1 promoter"
     terminator      1212..1359
                     /Note="Beta-lactamase TEM terminator"
                     /note="Derived using Geneious Prime 2023.2.1 'Annotate
                     from Database' based on nucleotide similarity"
                     /label="bla terminator"
     terminator      complement(1361..1399)
                     /name="Tndr"
                     /note="rho independent terminator"
                     /note="Derived using Geneious Prime 2020.1.1 'Annotate
                     from Database' based on nucleotide similarity"
                     /label="Tndr"
     rep_origin      1402..1970
                     /direction="RIGHT"
                     /note="high-copy-number ColE1/pMB1/pBR322/pUC origin of 
                     replication; ori"
                     /note="Derived using Geneious Prime 2020.1.1 'Annotate
                     from Database' based on nucleotide similarity"
                     /label="ori rep origin"
     misc_RNA        1418..1970
                     /name="RNA-II"
                     /note="Derived using Geneious Prime 2020.1.1 'Annotate
                     from Database' based on nucleotide similarity"
                     /label="RNA-II"
     terminator      complement(1419..1452)
                     /name="Tndr"
                     /note="rho independent terminator"
                     /note="Derived using Geneious Prime 2020.1.1 'Annotate
                     from Database' based on nucleotide similarity"
                     /label="Tndr"
     misc_RNA        complement(1421..1528)
                     /name="RNA-I"
                     /note="Derived using Geneious Prime 2020.1.1 'Annotate
                     from Database' based on nucleotide similarity"
                     /label="RNA-I"
     regulatory      1781..2159
                     /regulatory_class="other"
                     /note="ColE1 ori"
                     /note="Derived using Geneious Prime 2020.1.1 'Annotate
                     from Database' based on nucleotide similarity"
                     /label="ColE1 ori regulatory"
     misc_feature    2090..2153
                     /name="L-strand Y effector site"
                     /note="L-strand Y effector site"
                     /note="Derived using Geneious Prime 2020.1.1 'Annotate
                     from Database' based on nucleotide similarity"
                     /label="L-strand Y effector site"
     CDS             <2222..>2710
                     /gene="pip1"
                     /product="phytophthora-inhibited protease 1"
                     /protein_id="ABG23376.1"
                     /db_xref="GI:108937128"
                     /note="Derived using Geneious Prime 2020.1.1 'Annotate
                     from Database' based on nucleotide similarity"
                     /label="Pip1 pro-domain and fragment 1 and 2 CDS"
     CDS             <2711..>2779
                     /gene="Rcr3"
                     /note="required for Cf-2-dependent disease resistance"
                     /product="cysteine protease"
                     /protein_id="AAM19207.1"
                     /db_xref="GI:20334373"
                     /note="Derived using Geneious Prime 2020.1.1 'Annotate
                     from Database' based on nucleotide similarity"
                     /label="Rcr3pim fragment 3 CDS"
     CDS             <2780..>2899
                     /gene="pip1"
                     /product="phytophthora-inhibited protease 1"
                     /protein_id="ABG23376.1"
                     /db_xref="GI:108937128"
                     /note="Derived using Geneious Prime 2020.1.1 'Annotate
                     from Database' based on nucleotide similarity"
                     /label="Pip1 fragment 4 CDS"
     CDS             <2900..>3040
                     /gene="pip1"
                     /product="phytophthora-inhibited protease 1"
                     /protein_id="ABG23376.1"
                     /db_xref="GI:108937128"
                     /note="Derived using Geneious Prime 2020.1.1 'Annotate
                     from Database' based on nucleotide similarity"
                     /label="Pip1 fragment 5 CDS"
     mutation        2954..2956
                     /label="I"
     mutation        2975..2977
                     /label="S"
     mutation        3017..3019
                     /label="S"
     CDS             <3041..3169
                     /gene="Rcr3"
                     /note="required for Cf-2-dependent disease resistance"
                     /product="cysteine protease"
                     /protein_id="AAM19207.1"
                     /db_xref="GI:20334373"
                     /note="Derived using Geneious Prime 2020.1.1 'Annotate
                     from Database' based on nucleotide similarity"
                     /label="Rcr3pim fragment 6 CDS"
ORIGIN      
        1 gacgaaaggg cctcgtgata cgcctatttt tataggttaa tgtcatgata ataatggttt
       61 cttagacgtc aggtggcact tttcggggaa atgtgcgcgg aacccctatt tgtttatttt
      121 tctaaataca ttcaaatatg tatccgctca tgagacaata accctgataa atgcttcaat
      181 aatattgaaa aaggaagagt atgcgctcac gcaactggtc cagaaccttg accgaacgca
      241 gcggtggtaa cggcgcagtg gcggttttca tggcttgtta tgactgtttt tttggggtac
      301 agtctatgcc tcgggcatcc aagcagcaag cgcgttacgc cgtgggtcga tgtttgatgt
      361 tatggagcag caacgatgtt acgcagcagg gcagtcgccc taaaacaaag ttaaacatca
      421 tgagggaagc ggtgatcgcc gaagtatcga ctcaactatc agaggtagtt ggcgtcatcg
      481 agcgccatct cgaaccgacg ttgctggccg tacatttgta cggctccgca gtggatggcg
      541 gcctgaagcc acacagcgat attgatttgc tggttacggt gaccgtaagg cttgatgaaa
      601 caacgcggcg agctttgatc aacgaccttt tggaaacttc ggcttcccct ggagagagcg
      661 agattctccg cgctgtagaa gtcaccattg ttgtgcacga cgacatcatt ccgtggcgtt
      721 atccagctaa gcgcgaactg caatttggag aatggcagcg caatgacatt cttgcaggta
      781 tcttcgagcc agccacgatc gacattgatc tggctatctt gctgacaaaa gcaagagaac
      841 atagcgttgc cttggtaggt ccagcggcgg aggaactctt tgatccggtt cctgaacagg
      901 atctatttga ggcgctaaat gaaaccttaa cgctatggaa ctcgccgccc gactgggctg
      961 gcgatgagcg aaatgtagtg cttacgttgt cccgcatttg gtacagcgca gtaaccggca
     1021 aaatcgcgcc gaaggatgtc gctgccgact gggcaatgga gcgcctgccg gcccagtatc
     1081 agcccgtcat acttgaagct agacaggctt atcttggaca agaagaagat cgcttggcct
     1141 cgcgcgcaga tcagttggaa gaatttgtcc attacgtaaa aggcgagatc accaaggtag
     1201 tcggcaaata actgtcagac caagtttact catatatact ttagattgat ttaaaacttc
     1261 atttttaatt taaaaggatc taggtgaaga tcctttttga taatctcatg accaaaatcc
     1321 cttaacgtga gttttcgttc cactgagcgt cagaccccgt agaaaagatc aaaggatctt
     1381 cttgagatcc tttttttctg cgcgtaatct gctgcttgca aacaaaaaaa ccaccgctac
     1441 cagcggtggt ttgtttgccg gatcaagagc taccaactct ttttccgaag gtaactggct
     1501 tcagcagagc gcagatacca aatactgtcc ttctagtgta gccgtagtta ggccaccact
     1561 tcaagaactc tgtagcaccg cctacatacc tcgctctgct aatcctgtta ccagtggctg
     1621 ctgccagtgg cgataagtcg tgtcttaccg ggttggactc aagacgatag ttaccggata
     1681 aggcgcagcg gtcgggctga acggggggtt cgtgcacaca gcccagcttg gagcgaacga
     1741 cctacaccga actgagatac ctacagcgtg agctatgaga aagcgccacg cttcccgaag
     1801 ggagaaaggc ggacaggtat ccggtaagcg gcagggtcgg aacaggagag cgcacgaggg
     1861 agcttccagg gggaaacgcc tggtatcttt atagtcctgt cgggtttcgc cacctctgac
     1921 ttgagcgtcg atttttgtga tgctcgtcag gggggcggag cctatggaaa aacgccagca
     1981 acgcggcctt tttacggttc ctggcctttt gctggccttt tgctcacatg ttctttcctg
     2041 cgttatcccc tgattctgtg gataaccgta ttaccgcctt tgagtgagct gataccgctc
     2101 gccgcagccg aacgaccgag cgcagcgagt cagtgagcga ggaagcggaa gagcgcccaa
     2161 tacgcaaacc gcctctcccc gcgcgttggc cgattcatta atcactctgt ggtctcaagg
     2221 tcgcaactta aaagaattat ccatgcttga aaggcatgaa aattggatgg ttcatcatgg
     2281 acgtgtatac aaagatgata tagaaaaaga acaccgcttc aagacattca aggaaaacgt
     2341 tgagttcatc gaatctttca acaagaacgg aactcaacgt tataagctag ccgtcaataa
     2401 atatgctgat ctgaccactg aggaattcac aacatcattt atggggctcg acacttcatt
     2461 actatcccag caagaatcaa cagctacaac aacgtccttt aaatatgata gtgtgactga
     2521 agtgccgaat agcatggact ggagaaagag agggagtgtc acaggagtca aggatcaagg
     2581 tgtatgtgga tgttgttggg cattttctgc ggccgcggct atagaaggag catatcaaat
     2641 tgcaaacaac gaactaatct ctctttcaga gcaacaacta ttggattgct ctacgcagaa
     2701 caaaggctgc aacggaggtt taatgacgaa tgcattcgat tttatcatag aaaatggtgg
     2761 aatttcaagg gaatcagact atccttatga agaagctcaa aatgtttgca agaccgaaca
     2821 accagcagca gttactatca atggctacga agtcgtacca tctgacgagt catcgttgtt
     2881 gaaagctgta gtgaatcagc ctatttctgt tggtattgcg gctaacgatg agtttcatat
     2941 gtacggaagt ggaacttatg atggaagttg taatgataga ctgaatcatg cagtgacagt
     3001 tataggttat gggacagatg aagaagatgg tacaaaatat tggttgttga agaattcatg
     3061 gggaacaagt tggggcgaga atgggtttat gaaaattata agagattctg gggatccttc
     3121 aggtctttgt gatatcgcaa agatgtcatc ttatccaaac atagcatgag ctttgagacc
     3181 acgaagtggc tcttcagtg
//
