# Supplementary material for: Bioengineering secreted proteases converts divergent Rcr3 orthologs and paralogs into extracellular immune co-receptors
Source: bioRxiv preprint, doi:10.1101/2024.02.14.580413, version 2 (2024-05-23)
Supplement: Dataset S2 [file 580413_file07.zip › S2_Dataset/pJK100-017.gb]

LOCUS       pJK100-017              7156 bp    DNA     circular UNA 29-JAN-2024
DEFINITION  pL2M-2x35S::NtPR1a-P0P1R2P3P4P5P6.
ACCESSION   urn.local...2cw1-ecqffyl
VERSION     urn.local...2cw1-ecqffyl
KEYWORDS    .
SOURCE      
  ORGANISM  .
FEATURES             Location/Qualifiers
     misc_feature    1..2785
                     /note="pVS1ori short"
                     /note="Derived using Geneious Prime 2023.1.2 'Annotate
                     from Database' based on nucleotide similarity"
                     /label="pVS1ori short"
     CDS             193..822
                     /note="StaA; similar to IncC2"
                     /codon_start=1
                     /transl_table=11
                     /product="pVS1 partitioning protein"
                     /protein_id="AAD19678.1"
                     /db_xref="GI:4378781"
                     /note="Derived using Geneious Prime 2023.1.2 'Annotate
                     from Database' based on protein similarity"
                     /label="pVS1 partitioning protein CDS"
     CDS             843..1058
                     /note="ORF3; not required for stable maintenance"
                     /codon_start=1
                     /transl_table=11
                     /product="hypothetical protein"
                     /protein_id="AAD19679.1"
                     /db_xref="GI:4378782"
                     /note="Derived using Geneious Prime 2023.1.2 'Annotate
                     from Database' based on protein similarity"
                     /label="hypothetical protein CDS"
     misc_feature    1089..1101
                     /name="KorB box"
                     /note="KorB box"
                     /note="Derived using Geneious Prime 2023.1.2 'Annotate
                     from Database' based on nucleotide similarity"
                     /label="KorB box"
     CDS             1217..2323
                     /note="RepA"
                     /transl_table=11
                     /product="pVS1 replication protein"
                     /protein_id="AAD19680.1"
                     /db_xref="GI:4378783"
                     /note="Derived using Geneious Prime 2023.1.2 'Annotate
                     from Database' based on protein similarity"
                     /label="pVS1 replication protein CDS"
     rep_origin      2389..2583
                     /note="pVS1 origin of replication"
                     /note="Derived using Geneious Prime 2023.1.2 'Annotate
                     from Database' based on nucleotide similarity"
                     /label="pVS1 origin of replication rep origin"
     misc_feature    2389..2396
                     /note="DnaA box"
                     /note="Derived using Geneious Prime 2023.1.2 'Annotate
                     from Database' based on nucleotide similarity"
                     /label="DnaA box"
     repeat_region   2400..2483
                     /note="21 bp repeats"
                     /rpt_type="direct"
                     /note="Derived using Geneious Prime 2023.1.2 'Annotate
                     from Database' based on nucleotide similarity"
                     /label="21 bp repeats repeat region"
     misc_feature    2484..2575
                     /note="AT-rich region"
                     /note="Derived using Geneious Prime 2023.1.2 'Annotate
                     from Database' based on nucleotide similarity"
                     /label="AT-rich region"
     misc_feature    2576..2583
                     /note="DnaA box"
                     /note="Derived using Geneious Prime 2023.1.2 'Annotate
                     from Database' based on nucleotide similarity"
                     /label="DnaA box"
     promoter        2791..2895
                     /gene="bla"
                     /note="AmpR promoter"
                     /note="Derived using Geneious Prime 2023.1.2 'Annotate
                     from Database' based on nucleotide similarity"
                     /label="bla promoter"
     CDS             2896..3690
                     /gene="aphA"
                     /function="kanamycin resistance"
                     /codon_start=1
                     /transl_table=11
                     /product="aminoglycoside 3'-phosphotransferase"
                     /protein_id="ADZ30886.1"
                     /db_xref="GI:325559604"
                     /note="Derived using Geneious Prime 2023.1.2 'Annotate
                     from Database' based on protein similarity"
                     /label="aphA CDS"
     terminator      3691..3838
                     /Note="Beta-lactamase TEM terminator"
                     /note="Derived using Geneious Prime 2023.1.2 'Annotate
                     from Database' based on nucleotide similarity"
                     /label="bla terminator"
     terminator      complement(3840..3878)
                     /name="Tndr"
                     /note="rho independent terminator"
                     /note="Derived using Geneious Prime 2023.1.2 'Annotate
                     from Database' based on nucleotide similarity"
                     /label="Tndr"
     rep_origin      3881..4449
                     /direction="RIGHT"
                     /note="high-copy-number ColE1/pMB1/pBR322/pUC origin of 
                     replication; ori"
                     /note="Derived using Geneious Prime 2023.1.2 'Annotate
                     from Database' based on nucleotide similarity"
                     /label="ori rep origin"
     misc_RNA        3897..4449
                     /name="RNA-II"
                     /note="Derived using Geneious Prime 2023.1.2 'Annotate
                     from Database' based on nucleotide similarity"
                     /label="RNA-II"
     terminator      complement(3898..3931)
                     /name="Tndr"
                     /note="rho independent terminator"
                     /note="Derived using Geneious Prime 2023.1.2 'Annotate
                     from Database' based on nucleotide similarity"
                     /label="Tndr"
     misc_RNA        complement(3900..4007)
                     /name="RNA-I"
                     /note="Derived using Geneious Prime 2023.1.2 'Annotate
                     from Database' based on nucleotide similarity"
                     /label="RNA-I"
     misc_feature    4516..4662
                     /note="LB; left border. Identical to sequence near
                     agrocinopine synthase on Agrobacterium tumefaciens strain
                     1D1460 plasmid pTi1D1460 (CP032929 nucleotides 161,573 -
                     161,719). "
                     /note="Derived using Geneious Prime 2023.1.2 'Annotate
                     from Database' based on nucleotide similarity"
                     /label="LB; left border"
     misc_feature    4585..4609
                     /note="T-DNA left border sequence (Thole et al., (2007)
                     Plant Physiol 145:1211-1219)"
                     /note="Derived using Geneious Prime 2023.1.2 'Annotate
                     from Database' based on nucleotide similarity"
                     /label="misc"
     promoter        4700..5443
                     /note="Double CaMV 35S"
                     /note="Derived using Geneious Prime 2023.1.2 'Annotate
                     from Database' based on nucleotide similarity"
                     /label="2x35S pro (Plant Parts Kit)"
     misc_feature    5476..5530
                     /note="TMV Omega; translational enhancer from the tobacco
                     mosaic virus 5'-leader sequence (Gallie et al., 1988)"
                     /note="Derived using Geneious Prime 2023.1.2 'Annotate
                     from Database' based on nucleotide similarity"
                     /label="TMV Omega (Plant parts kit)"
     sig_peptide     5538..5627
                     /peptide="MGFVLFSQLPSFLLVSTLLLFLVISHSCRA"
                     /note="Derived using Geneious Prime 2023.1.2 'Annotate
                     from Database' based on protein similarity"
                     /label="signal peptide"
     CDS             5538..5627
                     /codon_start=1
                     /transl_table=1
                     /note="Nicotiana tabacum PR1a signal peptide (AA 1 to 30)"
                     /note="Derived using Geneious Prime 2023.1.2 'Annotate
                     from Database' based on protein similarity"
                     /label="NtPR1a SP CDS"
     CDS             join(5628,5818..5822)
                     /label="linker CDS"
     intron          5629..5817
                     /Note="Portable intron (PIV2 aka IV2)"
                     /note="Derived using Geneious Prime 2023.1.2 'Annotate
                     from Database' based on nucleotide similarity"
                     /label="PIV2"
     CDS             <5823..>6125
                     /gene="pip1"
                     /product="phytophthora-inhibited protease 1"
                     /protein_id="ABG23376.1"
                     /db_xref="GI:108937128"
                     /note="Derived using Geneious Prime 2020.1.1 'Annotate
                     from Database' based on nucleotide similarity"
                     /label="Pip1 pro-domain fragment CDS"
     CDS             <6126..>6206
                     /gene="pip1"
                     /product="phytophthora-inhibited protease 1"
                     /protein_id="ABG23376.1"
                     /db_xref="GI:108937128"
                     /note="Derived using Geneious Prime 2020.1.1 'Annotate
                     from Database' based on nucleotide similarity"
                     /label="Pip1 fragment 1 CDS"
     CDS             <6207..>6311
                     /gene="Rcr3"
                     /note="required for Cf-2-dependent disease resistance"
                     /product="cysteine protease"
                     /protein_id="AAM19207.1"
                     /db_xref="GI:20334373"
                     /note="Derived using Geneious Prime 2020.1.1 'Annotate
                     from Database' based on nucleotide similarity"
                     /label="Rcr3pim fragment 2 CDS"
     CDS             <6312..>6386
                     /gene="pip1"
                     /product="phytophthora-inhibited protease 1"
                     /protein_id="ABG23376.1"
                     /db_xref="GI:108937128"
                     /note="Derived using Geneious Prime 2020.1.1 'Annotate
                     from Database' based on nucleotide similarity"
                     /label="Pip1 fragment 3 CDS"
     CDS             <6387..>6506
                     /gene="pip1"
                     /product="phytophthora-inhibited protease 1"
                     /protein_id="ABG23376.1"
                     /db_xref="GI:108937128"
                     /note="Derived using Geneious Prime 2020.1.1 'Annotate
                     from Database' based on nucleotide similarity"
                     /label="Pip1 fragment 4 CDS"
     CDS             <6507..>6647
                     /gene="pip1"
                     /product="phytophthora-inhibited protease 1"
                     /protein_id="ABG23376.1"
                     /db_xref="GI:108937128"
                     /note="Derived using Geneious Prime 2020.1.1 'Annotate
                     from Database' based on nucleotide similarity"
                     /label="Pip1 fragment 5 CDS"
     CDS             <6648..6773
                     /gene="pip1"
                     /product="phytophthora-inhibited protease 1"
                     /protein_id="ABG23376.1"
                     /db_xref="GI:108937128"
                     /note="Derived using Geneious Prime 2020.1.1 'Annotate
                     from Database' based on nucleotide similarity"
                     /label="Pip1 fragment 6 CDS"
     terminator      6778..6981
                     /note="CaMV poly(A) signal; cauliflower mosaic virus
                     polyadenylation signal"
                     /note="Plant parts kit"
                     /note="Derived using Geneious Prime 2023.1.2 'Annotate
                     from Database' based on nucleotide similarity"
                     /label="35S terminator"
     misc_feature    complement(7027..7152)
                     /note="RB; Right border. Identical to sequence near
                     D-nopaline dehydrogenase on Agrobacterium tumefaciens
                     strain 1D1460 plasmid pTi1D1460. Partial RB overdrive
                     sequence (CP032929 nucleotides 186,435 - 186,560)."
                     /label="RB partial overdrive sequence"
     misc_feature    7045..7069
                     /note="T-DNA right border sequence (Thole et al., (2007)
                     Plant Physiol 145:1211-1219)"
                     /note="Derived using Geneious Prime 2023.1.2 'Annotate
                     from Database' based on nucleotide similarity"
                     /label="misc"
ORIGIN      
        1 cgtgcggctg catgaaatcc tggccggttt gtctgatgcc aagctggcgg cctggccggc
       61 cagcttggcc gctgaagaaa ccgagcgccg ccgtctaaaa aggtgatgtg tatttgagta
      121 aaacagcttg cgtcatgcgg tcgctgcgta tatgatgcga tgagtaaata aacaaatacg
      181 caaggggaac gcatgaaggt tatcgctgta cttaaccaga aaggcgggtc aggcaagacg
      241 accatcgcaa cccatctagc ccgcgccctg caactcgccg gggccgatgt tctgttagtc
      301 gattccgatc cccagggcag tgcccgcgat tgggcggccg tgcgggaaga tcaaccgcta
      361 accgttgtcg gcatcgaccg cccgacgatt gaccgcgacg tgaaggccat cggccggcgc
      421 gacttcgtag tgatcgacgg agcgccccag gcggcggact tggctgtgtc cgcgatcaag
      481 gcagccgact tcgtgctgat tccggtgcag ccaagccctt acgacatatg ggccaccgcc
      541 gacctggtgg agctggttaa gcagcgcatt gaggtcacgg atggaaggct acaagcggcc
      601 tttgtcgtgt cgcgggcgat caaaggcacg cgcatcggcg gtgaggttgc cgaggcgctg
      661 gccgggtacg agctgcccat tcttgagtcc cgtatcacgc agcgcgtgag ctacccaggc
      721 actgccgccg ccggcacaac cgttcttgaa tcagaacccg agggcgacgc tgcccgcgag
      781 gtccaggcgc tggccgctga aattaaatca aaactcattt gagttaatga ggtaaagaga
      841 aaatgagcaa aagcacaaac acgctaagtg ccggccgtcc gagcgcacgc agcagcaagg
      901 ctgcaacgtt ggccagcctg gcagacacgc cagccatgaa gcgggtcaac tttcagttgc
      961 cggcggagga tcacaccaag ctgaagatgt acgcggtacg ccaaggcaag accattaccg
     1021 agctgctatc tgaatacatc gcgcagctac cagagtaaat gagcaaatga ataaatgagt
     1081 agatgaattt tagcggctaa aggaggcggc atggaaaatc aagaacaacc aggcaccgac
     1141 gccgtggaat gccccatgtg tggaggaacg ggcggttggc caggcgtaag cggctgggtt
     1201 gtctgccggc cctgcaatgg cactggaacc cccaagcccg aggaatcggc gtgacggtcg
     1261 caaaccatcc ggcccggtac aaatcggcgc ggcgctgggt gatgacctgg tggagaagtt
     1321 gaaggccgcg caggccgccc agcggcaacg catcgaggca gaagcacgcc ccggtgaatc
     1381 gtggcaagcg gccgctgatc gaatccgcaa agaatcccgg caaccgccgg cagccggtgc
     1441 gccgtcgatt aggaagccgc ccaagggcga cgagcaacca gattttttcg ttccgatgct
     1501 ctatgacgtg ggcacccgcg atagtcgcag catcatggac gtggccgttt tccgtctgtc
     1561 gaagcgtgac cgacgagctg gcgaggtgat ccgctacgag cttccagacg ggcacgtaga
     1621 ggtttccgca gggccggccg gcatggccag tgtgtgggat tacgacctgg tactgatggc
     1681 ggtttcccat ctaaccgaat ccatgaaccg ataccgggaa gggaagggag acaagcccgg
     1741 ccgcgtgttc cgtccacacg ttgcggacgt actcaagttc tgccggcgag ccgatggcgg
     1801 aaagcagaaa gacgacctgg tagaaacctg cattcggtta aacaccacgc acgttgccat
     1861 gcagcgtacg aagaaggcca agaacggccg cctggtgacg gtatccgagg gtgaagcctt
     1921 gattagccgc tacaagatcg taaagagcga aaccgggcgg ccggagtaca tcgagatcga
     1981 gctagctgat tggatgtacc gcgagatcac agaaggcaag aacccggacg tgctgacggt
     2041 tcaccccgat tactttttga tcgatcccgg catcggccgt tttctctacc gcctggcacg
     2101 ccgcgccgca ggcaaggcag aagccagatg gttgttcaag acgatctacg aacgcagtgg
     2161 cagcgccgga gagttcaaga agttctgttt caccgtgcgc aagctgatcg ggtcaaatga
     2221 cctgccggag tacgatttga aggaggaggc ggggcaggct ggcccgatcc tagtcatgcg
     2281 ctaccgcaac ctgatcgagg gcgaagcatc cgccggttcc taatgtacgg agcagatgct
     2341 agggcaaatt gccctagcag gggaaaaagg tcgaaaaagc ttctttcctg tggatagcac
     2401 gtacattggg aacccaaagc cgtacattgg gaaccggaac ccgtacattg ggaacccaaa
     2461 gccgtacatt gggaaccggt cacacatgta agtgactgat ataaaagaga aaaaaggcga
     2521 tttttccgcc taaaactctt taaaacttat taaaactctt aaaacccgcc tggcctgtgc
     2581 ataactgtct ggccagcgca cagccgaaca gctgcaaaaa gcgcctaccc ttcggtcgct
     2641 gcgctcccta cgccccgccg cttcgcgtcg gcctatcgcg gccgctggcc gctcaaaaat
     2701 ggctggccta cggccaggca atctaccagg gcgcggacaa gccgcgccgt cgccactcga
     2761 ccgccggcgc ccacatcaag gctccgagtg cgcggaaccc ctatttgttt atttttctaa
     2821 atacattcaa atatgtatcc gctcatgaga caataaccct gataaatgct tcaataatat
     2881 tgaaaaagga agagtatggc taaaatgaga atatcaccgg aattgaaaaa actgatcgaa
     2941 aaataccgct gcgtaaaaga tacggaagga atgtctcctg ctaaggtata taagctggtg
     3001 ggagaaaatg aaaacctata tttaaaaatg acggacagcc ggtataaagg gaccacctat
     3061 gatgtggaac gggaaaagga catgatgcta tggctggaag gaaagctgcc tgttccaaag
     3121 gtcctgcact ttgaacggca tgatggctgg agcaatctgc tcatgagtga ggccgatggc
     3181 gtcctttgct cggaagagta tgaagatgaa caaagccctg aaaagattat cgagctgtat
     3241 gcggagtgca tcaggctctt tcactccatc gacatatcgg attgtcccta tacgaatagc
     3301 ttagacagcc gcttagccga attggattac ttactgaata acgatctggc cgatgtggat
     3361 tgcgaaaact gggaagagga cactccattt aaagatccgc gcgagctgta tgatttttta
     3421 aagacggaaa agcccgaaga ggaacttgtc ttttcccacg gcgacctggg agacagcaac
     3481 atctttgtga aagatggcaa agtaagtggc tttattgatc ttgggagaag cggcagggcg
     3541 gacaagtggt atgacattgc cttctgcgtc cggtcgctca gggaggatat cggggaagaa
     3601 cagtatgtcg agctattttt tgacttactg gggatcaagc ctgattggga gaaaataaaa
     3661 tattatattt tactggatga attgttttag ctgtcagacc aagtttactc atatatactt
     3721 tagattgatt taaaacttca tttttaattt aaaaggatct aggtgaagat cctttttgat
     3781 aatctcatga ccaaaatccc ttaacgtgag ttttcgttcc actgagcgtc agaccccgta
     3841 gaaaagatca aaggatcttc ttgagatcct ttttttctgc gcgtaatctg ctgcttgcaa
     3901 acaaaaaaac caccgctacc agcggtggtt tgtttgccgg atcaagagct accaactctt
     3961 tttccgaagg taactggctt cagcagagcg cagataccaa atactgttct tctagtgtag
     4021 ccgtagttag gccaccactt caagaactct gtagcaccgc ctacatacct cgctctgcta
     4081 atcctgttac cagtggctgc tgccagtggc gataagtcgt gtcttaccgg gttggactca
     4141 agacgatagt taccggataa ggcgcagcgg tcgggctgaa cggggggttc gtgcacacag
     4201 cccagcttgg agcgaacgac ctacaccgaa ctgagatacc tacagcgtga gctatgagaa
     4261 agcgccacgc ttcccgaagg gagaaaggcg gacaggtatc cggtaagcgg cagggtcgga
     4321 acaggagagc gcacgaggga gcttccaggg ggaaacgcct ggtatcttta tagtcctgtc
     4381 gggtttcgcc acctctgact tgagcgtcga tttttgtgat gctcgtcagg ggggcggagc
     4441 ctatggaaaa acgccagcaa cgcggccttt ttacggttcc tgctcggatc tgttggaccg
     4501 gacagtagtc atggttgatg ggctgcctgt atcgagtggt gattttgtgc cgagctgccg
     4561 gtcggggagc tgttggctgg ctggtggcag gatatattgt ggtgtaaaca aattgacgct
     4621 tagacaactt aataacacat tgcggacgtt tttaatgtac tggggttgaa cactctgtgc
     4681 cgaattcgga tccggaggtc aacatggtgg agcacgacac tctggtctac tccaaaaatg
     4741 tcaaagatac agtctcagaa gatcaaaggg ctattgagac ttttcaacaa aggataattt
     4801 cgggaaacct cctcggattc cattgcccag ctatctgtca cttcatcgaa aggacagtag
     4861 aaaaggaagg tggctcctac aaatgccatc attgcgataa aggaaaggct atcattcaag
     4921 atctctctgc cgacagtggt cccaaagatg gacccccacc cacgaggagc atcgtggaaa
     4981 aagaagaggt tccaaccacg tctacaaagc aagtggattg atgtgataac atggtggagc
     5041 acgacactct ggtctactcc aaaaatgtca aagatacagt ctcagaagat caaagggcta
     5101 ttgagacttt tcaacaaagg ataatttcgg gaaacctcct cggattccat tgcccagcta
     5161 tctgtcactt catcgaaagg acagtagaaa aggaaggtgg ctcctacaaa tgccatcatt
     5221 gcgataaagg aaaggctatc attcaagatc tctctgccga cagtggtccc aaagatggac
     5281 ccccacccac gaggagcatc gtggaaaaag aagaggttcc aaccacgtct acaaagcaag
     5341 tggattgatg tgacatctcc actgacgtaa gggatgacgc acaatcccac tatccttcgc
     5401 aagacccttc ctctatataa ggaagttcat ttcatttgga gaggacacgc tcgagtataa
     5461 gagctcattt ttacaacaat taccaacaac aacaaacaac aaacaacatt acaattacat
     5521 ttacaattat cgatacaatg ggatttgttc tcttttcaca attgccttca tttcttcttg
     5581 tctctacact tctcttattc ctagtaatat cccactcttg ccgtgcaggt aagtttctgc
     5641 ttctaccttt gatatatata taataattat cattaattag tagtaatata atatttcaaa
     5701 tatttttttc aaaataaaag aatgtagtat atagcaattg cttttctgta gtttataagt
     5761 gtgtatattt taatttataa cttttctaat atatgaccaa aatttgttga tgtgcaggag
     5821 gtcgcaactt aaaagaatta tccatgcttg aaaggcatga aaattggatg gttcatcatg
     5881 gacgtgtata caaagatgat atagaaaaag aacaccgctt caagacattc aaggaaaacg
     5941 ttgagttcat cgaatctttc aacaagaacg gaactcaacg ttataagcta gccgtcaata
     6001 aatatgctga tctgaccact gaggaattca caacatcatt tatggggctc gacacttcat
     6061 tactatccca gcaagaatca acagctacaa caacgtcctt taaatatgat agtgtgactg
     6121 aagtgccgaa tagcatggac tggagaaaga gagggagtgt cacaggagtc aaggatcaag
     6181 gtgtatgtgg atgttgttgg gcattttctg cagttggatc actagaagga gcctacaaaa
     6241 ttgcaacagg caacttgatg gaattctctg aacaggaact tctcgattgc accaccaaca
     6301 attatggctg cgagggcgga ctaatgactg tcgcttacga cttcttactt cagaacaatg
     6361 gcgggggcat taccacagag actaactatc cttatgaaga agctcaaaat gtttgcaaga
     6421 ccgaacaacc agcagcagtt actatcaatg gctacgaagt cgtaccatct gacgagtcat
     6481 cgttgttgaa agctgtagtg aatcagccta tttctgttgg tattgcggct aacgatgagt
     6541 ttcatatgta cggaagtgga atatatgatg gaagttgtaa ttctagactg aatcatgcag
     6601 tgacagttat aggttatggg acaagtgaag aagatggtac aaaatattgg atagtgaaga
     6661 attcatgggg gagtgattgg ggtgaggaag gatatatgag aattgctaga gatgttggag
     6721 ttgatggtgg ccattgtggc attgcaaagg ttgcgtcgtt ccctactgct tgagcttctc
     6781 tagctagagt cgatcgacaa gctcgagttt ctccataata atgtgtgagt agttcccaga
     6841 taagggaatt agggttccta tagggtttcg ctcatgtgtt gagcatataa gaaaccctta
     6901 gtatgtattt gtatttgtaa aatacttcta tcaataaaat ttctaattcc taaaaccaaa
     6961 atccagtact aaaatccaga tcgctgcaag aggatgcaca tgtgaccgag ggacacgaag
     7021 tgatccgttt aaactatcag tgtttgacag gatatattgg cgggtaaacc taagagaaaa
     7081 gagcgtttat tagaataatc ggatatttaa aagggcgtga aaaggtttat ccgttcgtcc
     7141 atttgtatgt gccagc
//
