# Supplementary material for: Bioengineering secreted proteases converts divergent Rcr3 orthologs and paralogs into extracellular immune co-receptors
Source: bioRxiv preprint, doi:10.1101/2024.02.14.580413, version 2 (2024-05-23)
Supplement: Dataset S2 [file 580413_file07.zip › S2_Dataset/pJK100-044p.gb]

LOCUS       pJK100-044p             8838 bp    DNA     circular UNA 29-JAN-2024
DEFINITION  pL2M-P19//2x35S::NtPR1a-P0R1P2R3P4R5R6.
ACCESSION   urn.local...2cv5-ecqffyg
VERSION     urn.local...2cv5-ecqffyg
KEYWORDS    .
SOURCE      
  ORGANISM  .
FEATURES             Location/Qualifiers
     misc_feature    1..2785
                     /note="pVS1ori short"
                     /note="Derived using Geneious Prime 2023.1.2 'Annotate
                     from Database' based on nucleotide similarity"
                     /label="pVS1ori short"
     CDS             193..822
                     /note="StaA; similar to IncC2"
                     /codon_start=1
                     /transl_table=11
                     /product="pVS1 partitioning protein"
                     /protein_id="AAD19678.1"
                     /db_xref="GI:4378781"
                     /note="Derived using Geneious Prime 2023.1.2 'Annotate
                     from Database' based on protein similarity"
                     /label="pVS1 partitioning protein CDS"
     CDS             843..1058
                     /note="ORF3; not required for stable maintenance"
                     /codon_start=1
                     /transl_table=11
                     /product="hypothetical protein"
                     /protein_id="AAD19679.1"
                     /db_xref="GI:4378782"
                     /note="Derived using Geneious Prime 2023.1.2 'Annotate
                     from Database' based on protein similarity"
                     /label="hypothetical protein CDS"
     misc_feature    1089..1101
                     /name="KorB box"
                     /note="KorB box"
                     /note="Derived using Geneious Prime 2023.1.2 'Annotate
                     from Database' based on nucleotide similarity"
                     /label="KorB box"
     CDS             1217..2323
                     /note="RepA"
                     /transl_table=11
                     /product="pVS1 replication protein"
                     /protein_id="AAD19680.1"
                     /db_xref="GI:4378783"
                     /note="Derived using Geneious Prime 2023.1.2 'Annotate
                     from Database' based on protein similarity"
                     /label="pVS1 replication protein CDS"
     rep_origin      2389..2583
                     /note="pVS1 origin of replication"
                     /note="Derived using Geneious Prime 2023.1.2 'Annotate
                     from Database' based on nucleotide similarity"
                     /label="pVS1 origin of replication rep origin"
     misc_feature    2389..2396
                     /note="DnaA box"
                     /note="Derived using Geneious Prime 2023.1.2 'Annotate
                     from Database' based on nucleotide similarity"
                     /label="DnaA box"
     repeat_region   2400..2483
                     /note="21 bp repeats"
                     /rpt_type="direct"
                     /note="Derived using Geneious Prime 2023.1.2 'Annotate
                     from Database' based on nucleotide similarity"
                     /label="21 bp repeats repeat region"
     misc_feature    2484..2575
                     /note="AT-rich region"
                     /note="Derived using Geneious Prime 2023.1.2 'Annotate
                     from Database' based on nucleotide similarity"
                     /label="AT-rich region"
     misc_feature    2576..2583
                     /note="DnaA box"
                     /note="Derived using Geneious Prime 2023.1.2 'Annotate
                     from Database' based on nucleotide similarity"
                     /label="DnaA box"
     promoter        2791..2895
                     /gene="bla"
                     /note="AmpR promoter"
                     /note="Derived using Geneious Prime 2023.1.2 'Annotate
                     from Database' based on nucleotide similarity"
                     /label="bla promoter"
     CDS             2896..3690
                     /gene="aphA"
                     /function="kanamycin resistance"
                     /codon_start=1
                     /transl_table=11
                     /product="aminoglycoside 3'-phosphotransferase"
                     /protein_id="ADZ30886.1"
                     /db_xref="GI:325559604"
                     /note="Derived using Geneious Prime 2023.1.2 'Annotate
                     from Database' based on protein similarity"
                     /label="aphA CDS"
     terminator      3691..3838
                     /Note="Beta-lactamase TEM terminator"
                     /note="Derived using Geneious Prime 2023.1.2 'Annotate
                     from Database' based on nucleotide similarity"
                     /label="bla terminator"
     terminator      complement(3840..3878)
                     /name="Tndr"
                     /note="rho independent terminator"
                     /note="Derived using Geneious Prime 2023.1.2 'Annotate
                     from Database' based on nucleotide similarity"
                     /label="Tndr"
     rep_origin      3881..4449
                     /direction="RIGHT"
                     /note="high-copy-number ColE1/pMB1/pBR322/pUC origin of 
                     replication; ori"
                     /note="Derived using Geneious Prime 2023.1.2 'Annotate
                     from Database' based on nucleotide similarity"
                     /label="ori rep origin"
     misc_RNA        3897..4449
                     /name="RNA-II"
                     /note="Derived using Geneious Prime 2023.1.2 'Annotate
                     from Database' based on nucleotide similarity"
                     /label="RNA-II"
     terminator      complement(3898..3931)
                     /name="Tndr"
                     /note="rho independent terminator"
                     /note="Derived using Geneious Prime 2023.1.2 'Annotate
                     from Database' based on nucleotide similarity"
                     /label="Tndr"
     misc_RNA        complement(3900..4007)
                     /name="RNA-I"
                     /note="Derived using Geneious Prime 2023.1.2 'Annotate
                     from Database' based on nucleotide similarity"
                     /label="RNA-I"
     misc_feature    4516..4662
                     /note="LB; left border. Identical to sequence near
                     agrocinopine synthase on Agrobacterium tumefaciens strain
                     1D1460 plasmid pTi1D1460 (CP032929 nucleotides 161,573 -
                     161,719). "
                     /note="Derived using Geneious Prime 2023.1.2 'Annotate
                     from Database' based on nucleotide similarity"
                     /label="LB; left border"
     misc_feature    4585..4609
                     /note="T-DNA left border sequence (Thole et al., (2007)
                     Plant Physiol 145:1211-1219)"
                     /note="Derived using Geneious Prime 2023.1.2 'Annotate
                     from Database' based on nucleotide similarity"
                     /label="misc"
     terminator      complement(4701..5408)
                     /note="OCS terminator"
                     /note="octopine synthase terminator"
                     /note="Derived using Geneious Prime 2023.1.2 'Annotate
                     from Database' based on nucleotide similarity"
                     /label="OCS terminator"
     CDS             complement(5416..5934)
                     /gene="p19"
                     /note="Tombusvirus RNA silencing suppressor 19 kDa
                     protein; similar to CAC01277.1; characterized in PubMed ID
                     18944038"
                     /codon_start=1
                     /transl_table=11
                     /product="RNA silencing suppressor 19 kDa protein"
                     /protein_id="AIN46664.1"
                     /db_xref="GI:684152027"
                     /note="Derived using Geneious Prime 2023.1.2 'Annotate
                     from Database' based on protein similarity"
                     /label="p19 CDS"
     promoter        complement(5939..6319)
                     /note="mas1'-2' mannopine synthase promoter; mas2' drives
                     MCS2 ORF; mas1' truncated by 96 nt; enhancer elements,
                     TATA box, and start codon missing"
                     /note="Derived using Geneious Prime 2023.1.2 'Annotate
                     from Database' based on nucleotide similarity"
                     /label="truncated MAS promoter"
     promoter        6359..7102
                     /note="Double CaMV 35S"
                     /note="Derived using Geneious Prime 2023.1.2 'Annotate
                     from Database' based on nucleotide similarity"
                     /label="2x35S pro (Plant Parts Kit)"
     misc_feature    7135..7189
                     /note="TMV Omega; translational enhancer from the tobacco
                     mosaic virus 5'-leader sequence (Gallie et al., 1988)"
                     /note="Derived using Geneious Prime 2023.1.2 'Annotate
                     from Database' based on nucleotide similarity"
                     /label="TMV Omega (Plant parts kit)"
     sig_peptide     7197..7286
                     /peptide="MGFVLFSQLPSFLLVSTLLLFLVISHSCRA"
                     /note="Derived using Geneious Prime 2023.1.2 'Annotate
                     from Database' based on protein similarity"
                     /label="signal peptide"
     CDS             7197..7286
                     /codon_start=1
                     /transl_table=1
                     /note="Nicotiana tabacum PR1a signal peptide (AA 1 to 30)"
                     /note="Derived using Geneious Prime 2023.1.2 'Annotate
                     from Database' based on protein similarity"
                     /label="NtPR1a SP CDS"
     CDS             join(7287,7477..7481)
                     /label="linker CDS"
     intron          7288..7476
                     /Note="Portable intron (PIV2 aka IV2)"
                     /note="Derived using Geneious Prime 2023.1.2 'Annotate
                     from Database' based on nucleotide similarity"
                     /label="PIV2"
     CDS             <7482..>7784
                     /gene="pip1"
                     /product="phytophthora-inhibited protease 1"
                     /protein_id="ABG23376.1"
                     /db_xref="GI:108937128"
                     /note="Derived using Geneious Prime 2020.1.1 'Annotate
                     from Database' based on nucleotide similarity"
                     /label="Pip1 pro-domain fragment CDS"
     CDS             <7785..>7865
                     /gene="Rcr3"
                     /note="required for Cf-2-dependent disease resistance"
                     /product="cysteine protease"
                     /protein_id="AAM19207.1"
                     /db_xref="GI:20334373"
                     /note="Derived using Geneious Prime 2020.1.1 'Annotate
                     from Database' based on nucleotide similarity"
                     /label="Rcr3pim fragment 1 CDS"
     CDS             <7866..>7970
                     /gene="pip1"
                     /product="phytophthora-inhibited protease 1"
                     /protein_id="ABG23376.1"
                     /db_xref="GI:108937128"
                     /note="Derived using Geneious Prime 2020.1.1 'Annotate
                     from Database' based on nucleotide similarity"
                     /label="Pip1 fragment 2 CDS"
     CDS             <7971..>8039
                     /gene="Rcr3"
                     /note="required for Cf-2-dependent disease resistance"
                     /product="cysteine protease"
                     /protein_id="AAM19207.1"
                     /db_xref="GI:20334373"
                     /note="Derived using Geneious Prime 2020.1.1 'Annotate
                     from Database' based on nucleotide similarity"
                     /label="Rcr3pim fragment 3 CDS"
     CDS             <8040..>8159
                     /gene="pip1"
                     /product="phytophthora-inhibited protease 1"
                     /protein_id="ABG23376.1"
                     /db_xref="GI:108937128"
                     /note="Derived using Geneious Prime 2020.1.1 'Annotate
                     from Database' based on nucleotide similarity"
                     /label="Pip1 fragment 4 CDS"
     CDS             <8160..>8297
                     /gene="Rcr3"
                     /note="required for Cf-2-dependent disease resistance"
                     /product="cysteine protease"
                     /protein_id="AAM19207.1"
                     /db_xref="GI:20334373"
                     /note="Derived using Geneious Prime 2020.1.1 'Annotate
                     from Database' based on nucleotide similarity"
                     /label="Rcr3pim fragment 5 CDS"
     CDS             <8298..8426
                     /gene="Rcr3"
                     /note="required for Cf-2-dependent disease resistance"
                     /product="cysteine protease"
                     /protein_id="AAM19207.1"
                     /db_xref="GI:20334373"
                     /note="Derived using Geneious Prime 2020.1.1 'Annotate
                     from Database' based on nucleotide similarity"
                     /label="Rcr3pim fragment 6 CDS"
     terminator      8431..8634
                     /note="CaMV poly(A) signal; cauliflower mosaic virus
                     polyadenylation signal"
                     /note="Plant parts kit"
                     /note="Derived using Geneious Prime 2023.1.2 'Annotate
                     from Database' based on nucleotide similarity"
                     /label="35S terminator"
     misc_feature    complement(8680..8834)
                     /note="RB; Right border. Identical to sequence near
                     D-nopaline dehydrogenase on Agrobacterium tumefaciens
                     strain 1D1460 plasmid pTi1D1460 (CP032929 nucleotides
                     186,435 - 186,589). "
                     /note="Derived using Geneious Prime 2023.1.2 'Annotate
                     from Database' based on nucleotide similarity"
                     /label="RB"
     misc_feature    8698..8722
                     /note="T-DNA right border sequence (Thole et al., (2007)
                     Plant Physiol 145:1211-1219)"
                     /note="Derived using Geneious Prime 2023.1.2 'Annotate
                     from Database' based on nucleotide similarity"
                     /label="misc"
ORIGIN      
        1 cgtgcggctg catgaaatcc tggccggttt gtctgatgcc aagctggcgg cctggccggc
       61 cagcttggcc gctgaagaaa ccgagcgccg ccgtctaaaa aggtgatgtg tatttgagta
      121 aaacagcttg cgtcatgcgg tcgctgcgta tatgatgcga tgagtaaata aacaaatacg
      181 caaggggaac gcatgaaggt tatcgctgta cttaaccaga aaggcgggtc aggcaagacg
      241 accatcgcaa cccatctagc ccgcgccctg caactcgccg gggccgatgt tctgttagtc
      301 gattccgatc cccagggcag tgcccgcgat tgggcggccg tgcgggaaga tcaaccgcta
      361 accgttgtcg gcatcgaccg cccgacgatt gaccgcgacg tgaaggccat cggccggcgc
      421 gacttcgtag tgatcgacgg agcgccccag gcggcggact tggctgtgtc cgcgatcaag
      481 gcagccgact tcgtgctgat tccggtgcag ccaagccctt acgacatatg ggccaccgcc
      541 gacctggtgg agctggttaa gcagcgcatt gaggtcacgg atggaaggct acaagcggcc
      601 tttgtcgtgt cgcgggcgat caaaggcacg cgcatcggcg gtgaggttgc cgaggcgctg
      661 gccgggtacg agctgcccat tcttgagtcc cgtatcacgc agcgcgtgag ctacccaggc
      721 actgccgccg ccggcacaac cgttcttgaa tcagaacccg agggcgacgc tgcccgcgag
      781 gtccaggcgc tggccgctga aattaaatca aaactcattt gagttaatga ggtaaagaga
      841 aaatgagcaa aagcacaaac acgctaagtg ccggccgtcc gagcgcacgc agcagcaagg
      901 ctgcaacgtt ggccagcctg gcagacacgc cagccatgaa gcgggtcaac tttcagttgc
      961 cggcggagga tcacaccaag ctgaagatgt acgcggtacg ccaaggcaag accattaccg
     1021 agctgctatc tgaatacatc gcgcagctac cagagtaaat gagcaaatga ataaatgagt
     1081 agatgaattt tagcggctaa aggaggcggc atggaaaatc aagaacaacc aggcaccgac
     1141 gccgtggaat gccccatgtg tggaggaacg ggcggttggc caggcgtaag cggctgggtt
     1201 gtctgccggc cctgcaatgg cactggaacc cccaagcccg aggaatcggc gtgacggtcg
     1261 caaaccatcc ggcccggtac aaatcggcgc ggcgctgggt gatgacctgg tggagaagtt
     1321 gaaggccgcg caggccgccc agcggcaacg catcgaggca gaagcacgcc ccggtgaatc
     1381 gtggcaagcg gccgctgatc gaatccgcaa agaatcccgg caaccgccgg cagccggtgc
     1441 gccgtcgatt aggaagccgc ccaagggcga cgagcaacca gattttttcg ttccgatgct
     1501 ctatgacgtg ggcacccgcg atagtcgcag catcatggac gtggccgttt tccgtctgtc
     1561 gaagcgtgac cgacgagctg gcgaggtgat ccgctacgag cttccagacg ggcacgtaga
     1621 ggtttccgca gggccggccg gcatggccag tgtgtgggat tacgacctgg tactgatggc
     1681 ggtttcccat ctaaccgaat ccatgaaccg ataccgggaa gggaagggag acaagcccgg
     1741 ccgcgtgttc cgtccacacg ttgcggacgt actcaagttc tgccggcgag ccgatggcgg
     1801 aaagcagaaa gacgacctgg tagaaacctg cattcggtta aacaccacgc acgttgccat
     1861 gcagcgtacg aagaaggcca agaacggccg cctggtgacg gtatccgagg gtgaagcctt
     1921 gattagccgc tacaagatcg taaagagcga aaccgggcgg ccggagtaca tcgagatcga
     1981 gctagctgat tggatgtacc gcgagatcac agaaggcaag aacccggacg tgctgacggt
     2041 tcaccccgat tactttttga tcgatcccgg catcggccgt tttctctacc gcctggcacg
     2101 ccgcgccgca ggcaaggcag aagccagatg gttgttcaag acgatctacg aacgcagtgg
     2161 cagcgccgga gagttcaaga agttctgttt caccgtgcgc aagctgatcg ggtcaaatga
     2221 cctgccggag tacgatttga aggaggaggc ggggcaggct ggcccgatcc tagtcatgcg
     2281 ctaccgcaac ctgatcgagg gcgaagcatc cgccggttcc taatgtacgg agcagatgct
     2341 agggcaaatt gccctagcag gggaaaaagg tcgaaaaagc ttctttcctg tggatagcac
     2401 gtacattggg aacccaaagc cgtacattgg gaaccggaac ccgtacattg ggaacccaaa
     2461 gccgtacatt gggaaccggt cacacatgta agtgactgat ataaaagaga aaaaaggcga
     2521 tttttccgcc taaaactctt taaaacttat taaaactctt aaaacccgcc tggcctgtgc
     2581 ataactgtct ggccagcgca cagccgaaca gctgcaaaaa gcgcctaccc ttcggtcgct
     2641 gcgctcccta cgccccgccg cttcgcgtcg gcctatcgcg gccgctggcc gctcaaaaat
     2701 ggctggccta cggccaggca atctaccagg gcgcggacaa gccgcgccgt cgccactcga
     2761 ccgccggcgc ccacatcaag gctccgagtg cgcggaaccc ctatttgttt atttttctaa
     2821 atacattcaa atatgtatcc gctcatgaga caataaccct gataaatgct tcaataatat
     2881 tgaaaaagga agagtatggc taaaatgaga atatcaccgg aattgaaaaa actgatcgaa
     2941 aaataccgct gcgtaaaaga tacggaagga atgtctcctg ctaaggtata taagctggtg
     3001 ggagaaaatg aaaacctata tttaaaaatg acggacagcc ggtataaagg gaccacctat
     3061 gatgtggaac gggaaaagga catgatgcta tggctggaag gaaagctgcc tgttccaaag
     3121 gtcctgcact ttgaacggca tgatggctgg agcaatctgc tcatgagtga ggccgatggc
     3181 gtcctttgct cggaagagta tgaagatgaa caaagccctg aaaagattat cgagctgtat
     3241 gcggagtgca tcaggctctt tcactccatc gacatatcgg attgtcccta tacgaatagc
     3301 ttagacagcc gcttagccga attggattac ttactgaata acgatctggc cgatgtggat
     3361 tgcgaaaact gggaagagga cactccattt aaagatccgc gcgagctgta tgatttttta
     3421 aagacggaaa agcccgaaga ggaacttgtc ttttcccacg gcgacctggg agacagcaac
     3481 atctttgtga aagatggcaa agtaagtggc tttattgatc ttgggagaag cggcagggcg
     3541 gacaagtggt atgacattgc cttctgcgtc cggtcgctca gggaggatat cggggaagaa
     3601 cagtatgtcg agctattttt tgacttactg gggatcaagc ctgattggga gaaaataaaa
     3661 tattatattt tactggatga attgttttag ctgtcagacc aagtttactc atatatactt
     3721 tagattgatt taaaacttca tttttaattt aaaaggatct aggtgaagat cctttttgat
     3781 aatctcatga ccaaaatccc ttaacgtgag ttttcgttcc actgagcgtc agaccccgta
     3841 gaaaagatca aaggatcttc ttgagatcct ttttttctgc gcgtaatctg ctgcttgcaa
     3901 acaaaaaaac caccgctacc agcggtggtt tgtttgccgg atcaagagct accaactctt
     3961 tttccgaagg taactggctt cagcagagcg cagataccaa atactgttct tctagtgtag
     4021 ccgtagttag gccaccactt caagaactct gtagcaccgc ctacatacct cgctctgcta
     4081 atcctgttac cagtggctgc tgccagtggc gataagtcgt gtcttaccgg gttggactca
     4141 agacgatagt taccggataa ggcgcagcgg tcgggctgaa cggggggttc gtgcacacag
     4201 cccagcttgg agcgaacgac ctacaccgaa ctgagatacc tacagcgtga gctatgagaa
     4261 agcgccacgc ttcccgaagg gagaaaggcg gacaggtatc cggtaagcgg cagggtcgga
     4321 acaggagagc gcacgaggga gcttccaggg ggaaacgcct ggtatcttta tagtcctgtc
     4381 gggtttcgcc acctctgact tgagcgtcga tttttgtgat gctcgtcagg ggggcggagc
     4441 ctatggaaaa acgccagcaa cgcggccttt ttacggttcc tgctcggatc tgttggaccg
     4501 gacagtagtc atggttgatg ggctgcctgt atcgagtggt gattttgtgc cgagctgccg
     4561 gtcggggagc tgttggctgg ctggtggcag gatatattgt ggtgtaaaca aattgacgct
     4621 tagacaactt aataacacat tgcggacgtt tttaatgtac tggggttgaa cactctgtgc
     4681 cgaattcgga tccagcggtc ctgctgagcc tcgacatgtt gtcgcaaaat tcgccctgga
     4741 cccgcccaac gatttgtcgt cactgtcaag gtttgacctg cacttcattt ggggcccaca
     4801 tacaccaaaa aaatgctgca taattctcgg ggcagcaagt cggttacccg gccgccgtgc
     4861 tggaccgggt tgaatggtgc ccgtaacttt cggtagagcg gacggccaat actcaacttc
     4921 aaggaatctc acccatgcgc gccggcgggg aaccggagtt cccttcagtg agcgttatta
     4981 gttcgccgct cggtgtgtcg tagatactag cccctggggc acttttgaaa tttgaataag
     5041 atttatgtaa tcagtctttt aggtttgacc ggttctgccg ctttttttaa aattggattt
     5101 gtaataataa aacgcaattg tttgttattg tggcgctcta tcatagatgt cgctataaac
     5161 ctattcagca caatatattg ttttcatttt aatattgtac atataagtag tagggtacaa
     5221 tcagtaaatt gaacggagaa tattattcat aaaaatacga tagtaacggg tgatatattc
     5281 attagaatga accgaaaccg gcggtaagga tctgagctac acatgctcag gttttttaca
     5341 acgtgcacaa cagaattgaa agcaaatatc atgcgatcat aggcttctcg catatctcat
     5401 taaagcagga caagcttact cgctttcttt ttcgaaagtt tgagtacctt cagggcatcc
     5461 tcttgataca ttactttcca cttcgattgg ggcaagctgt agcagttctt gcttagaccg
     5521 aattgccatc tcacagagat gctgaagagt tcgcgaccct ccagaaacgg tgatactaac
     5581 tcctcgaaac cgaatactat aggtacatcc gatctggtcg aaaccgaaaa atcgagatgc
     5641 tgcatagtta accgaatctc ccgtccaaga tccaaggact ctgtgcagtg aagcttccgt
     5701 cctgtcgtat ctgagatatc tcttaaatac aactttcccg aaaccccagc tttccttgaa
     5761 accaagggga ttatcttgat tcgaattcgt ctcatcgtta tgtagccgcc actcagtcca
     5821 actcggactt tcgtcaggaa gtttgaaggg agaagtggta cctcctgatc ctccatccca
     5881 acgttcactg ttagcttgtt ccctagcgtc gtttccttgt atagctcgtt ccatcattcg
     5941 atttggtgta tcgagattgg ttatgaaatt cagatgctag tgtaatgtat tggtaatttg
     6001 ggaagatata ataggaagca aggctattta tccatttctg aaaaggcgaa atggcgtcac
     6061 cgcgagcgtc acgcgcattc cgttcttgct gtaaagcgtt gtttggtaca cttttgacta
     6121 gcgaggcttg gcgtgtcagc gtatctattc aaaagtcgtt aatggctgcg gatcaagaaa
     6181 aagttggaat agaaacagaa tacccgcgaa attcaggccc ggttgccatg tcctacacgc
     6241 cgaaataaac gaccaaatta gtagaaaaat aaaaactgac taggatactt acgtcacgtc
     6301 ttgcgcactg atttgaaaaa tctcaatata aactccgcaa gaattcaagc ttggaggtca
     6361 acatggtgga gcacgacact ctggtctact ccaaaaatgt caaagataca gtctcagaag
     6421 atcaaagggc tattgagact tttcaacaaa ggataatttc gggaaacctc ctcggattcc
     6481 attgcccagc tatctgtcac ttcatcgaaa ggacagtaga aaaggaaggt ggctcctaca
     6541 aatgccatca ttgcgataaa ggaaaggcta tcattcaaga tctctctgcc gacagtggtc
     6601 ccaaagatgg acccccaccc acgaggagca tcgtggaaaa agaagaggtt ccaaccacgt
     6661 ctacaaagca agtggattga tgtgataaca tggtggagca cgacactctg gtctactcca
     6721 aaaatgtcaa agatacagtc tcagaagatc aaagggctat tgagactttt caacaaagga
     6781 taatttcggg aaacctcctc ggattccatt gcccagctat ctgtcacttc atcgaaagga
     6841 cagtagaaaa ggaaggtggc tcctacaaat gccatcattg cgataaagga aaggctatca
     6901 ttcaagatct ctctgccgac agtggtccca aagatggacc cccacccacg aggagcatcg
     6961 tggaaaaaga agaggttcca accacgtcta caaagcaagt ggattgatgt gacatctcca
     7021 ctgacgtaag ggatgacgca caatcccact atccttcgca agacccttcc tctatataag
     7081 gaagttcatt tcatttggag aggacacgct cgagtataag agctcatttt tacaacaatt
     7141 accaacaaca acaaacaaca aacaacatta caattacatt tacaattatc gatacaatgg
     7201 gatttgttct cttttcacaa ttgccttcat ttcttcttgt ctctacactt ctcttattcc
     7261 tagtaatatc ccactcttgc cgtgcaggta agtttctgct tctacctttg atatatatat
     7321 aataattatc attaattagt agtaatataa tatttcaaat atttttttca aaataaaaga
     7381 atgtagtata tagcaattgc ttttctgtag tttataagtg tgtatatttt aatttataac
     7441 ttttctaata tatgaccaaa atttgttgat gtgcaggagg tcgcaactta aaagaattat
     7501 ccatgcttga aaggcatgaa aattggatgg ttcatcatgg acgtgtatac aaagatgata
     7561 tagaaaaaga acaccgcttc aagacattca aggaaaacgt tgagttcatc gaatctttca
     7621 acaagaacgg aactcaacgt tataagctag ccgtcaataa atatgctgat ctgaccactg
     7681 aggaattcac aacatcattt atggggctcg acacttcatt actatcccag caagaatcaa
     7741 cagctacaac aacgtccttt aaatatgata gtgtgactga agtgccgtct aacttggact
     7801 ggagagagtc tggggctgtc actcaagtga aacatcaagg tcgatgtgga tgttgctggg
     7861 cgttttctgc ggccgcggct atagaaggag catatcaaat tgcaaacaac gaactaatct
     7921 ctctttcaga gcaacaacta ttggattgct ctacgcagaa caaaggctgc aacggaggtt
     7981 taatgacgaa tgcattcgat tttatcatag aaaatggtgg aatttcaagg gaatcagact
     8041 atccttatga agaagctcaa aatgtttgca agaccgaaca accagcagca gttactatca
     8101 atggctacga agtcgtacca tctgacgagt catcgttgtt gaaagctgta gtgaatcagc
     8161 cagtgtccat tggaatagct gctagccaag atttacagtt ttacgcggga ggaacttatg
     8221 acggaaactg tgccgatcaa attaaccatg ctgtaacagc gataggatat ggaactgatg
     8281 aggaaggtca gaaatattgg ttgttgaaga attcatgggg aacaagttgg ggcgagaatg
     8341 ggtttatgaa aattataaga gattctgggg atccttcagg tctttgtgat atcgcaaaga
     8401 tgtcatctta tccaaacata gcatgagctt ctctagctag agtcgatcga caagctcgag
     8461 tttctccata ataatgtgtg agtagttccc agataaggga attagggttc ctatagggtt
     8521 tcgctcatgt gttgagcata taagaaaccc ttagtatgta tttgtatttg taaaatactt
     8581 ctatcaataa aatttctaat tcctaaaacc aaaatccagt actaaaatcc agatcgctac
     8641 tagaggatgc acatgtgacc gagggacacg aagtgatccg tttaaactat cagtgtttga
     8701 caggatatat tggcgggtaa acctaagaga aaagagcgtt tattagaata atcggatatt
     8761 taaaagggcg tgaaaaggtt tatccgttcg tccatttgta tgtgcatgcc aaccacaggg
     8821 ttcccctcgg gagtcagc
//
