# Supplementary material for: Bioengineering secreted proteases converts divergent Rcr3 orthologs and paralogs into extracellular immune co-receptors
Source: bioRxiv preprint, doi:10.1101/2024.02.14.580413, version 2 (2024-05-23)
Supplement: Dataset S2 [file 580413_file07.zip › S2_Dataset/pJK100-046.gb]

LOCUS       pJK100-046              7156 bp    DNA     circular UNA 29-JAN-2024
DEFINITION  pL2M-2x35S::NtPR1a-P0R1P2R3R4P5R6.
ACCESSION   urn.local...2cuy-ecqffyf
VERSION     urn.local...2cuy-ecqffyf
KEYWORDS    .
SOURCE      
  ORGANISM  .
FEATURES             Location/Qualifiers
     misc_feature    1..2785
                     /note="pVS1ori short"
                     /note="Derived using Geneious Prime 2023.1.2 'Annotate
                     from Database' based on nucleotide similarity"
                     /label="pVS1ori short"
     CDS             193..822
                     /note="StaA; similar to IncC2"
                     /codon_start=1
                     /transl_table=11
                     /product="pVS1 partitioning protein"
                     /protein_id="AAD19678.1"
                     /db_xref="GI:4378781"
                     /note="Derived using Geneious Prime 2023.1.2 'Annotate
                     from Database' based on protein similarity"
                     /label="pVS1 partitioning protein CDS"
     CDS             843..1058
                     /note="ORF3; not required for stable maintenance"
                     /codon_start=1
                     /transl_table=11
                     /product="hypothetical protein"
                     /protein_id="AAD19679.1"
                     /db_xref="GI:4378782"
                     /note="Derived using Geneious Prime 2023.1.2 'Annotate
                     from Database' based on protein similarity"
                     /label="hypothetical protein CDS"
     misc_feature    1089..1101
                     /name="KorB box"
                     /note="KorB box"
                     /note="Derived using Geneious Prime 2023.1.2 'Annotate
                     from Database' based on nucleotide similarity"
                     /label="KorB box"
     CDS             1217..2323
                     /note="RepA"
                     /transl_table=11
                     /product="pVS1 replication protein"
                     /protein_id="AAD19680.1"
                     /db_xref="GI:4378783"
                     /note="Derived using Geneious Prime 2023.1.2 'Annotate
                     from Database' based on protein similarity"
                     /label="pVS1 replication protein CDS"
     rep_origin      2389..2583
                     /note="pVS1 origin of replication"
                     /note="Derived using Geneious Prime 2023.1.2 'Annotate
                     from Database' based on nucleotide similarity"
                     /label="pVS1 origin of replication rep origin"
     misc_feature    2389..2396
                     /note="DnaA box"
                     /note="Derived using Geneious Prime 2023.1.2 'Annotate
                     from Database' based on nucleotide similarity"
                     /label="DnaA box"
     repeat_region   2400..2483
                     /note="21 bp repeats"
                     /rpt_type="direct"
                     /note="Derived using Geneious Prime 2023.1.2 'Annotate
                     from Database' based on nucleotide similarity"
                     /label="21 bp repeats repeat region"
     misc_feature    2484..2575
                     /note="AT-rich region"
                     /note="Derived using Geneious Prime 2023.1.2 'Annotate
                     from Database' based on nucleotide similarity"
                     /label="AT-rich region"
     misc_feature    2576..2583
                     /note="DnaA box"
                     /note="Derived using Geneious Prime 2023.1.2 'Annotate
                     from Database' based on nucleotide similarity"
                     /label="DnaA box"
     promoter        2791..2895
                     /gene="bla"
                     /note="AmpR promoter"
                     /note="Derived using Geneious Prime 2023.1.2 'Annotate
                     from Database' based on nucleotide similarity"
                     /label="bla promoter"
     CDS             2896..3690
                     /gene="aphA"
                     /function="kanamycin resistance"
                     /codon_start=1
                     /transl_table=11
                     /product="aminoglycoside 3'-phosphotransferase"
                     /protein_id="ADZ30886.1"
                     /db_xref="GI:325559604"
                     /note="Derived using Geneious Prime 2023.1.2 'Annotate
                     from Database' based on protein similarity"
                     /label="aphA CDS"
     terminator      3691..3838
                     /Note="Beta-lactamase TEM terminator"
                     /note="Derived using Geneious Prime 2023.1.2 'Annotate
                     from Database' based on nucleotide similarity"
                     /label="bla terminator"
     terminator      complement(3840..3878)
                     /name="Tndr"
                     /note="rho independent terminator"
                     /note="Derived using Geneious Prime 2023.1.2 'Annotate
                     from Database' based on nucleotide similarity"
                     /label="Tndr"
     rep_origin      3881..4449
                     /direction="RIGHT"
                     /note="high-copy-number ColE1/pMB1/pBR322/pUC origin of 
                     replication; ori"
                     /note="Derived using Geneious Prime 2023.1.2 'Annotate
                     from Database' based on nucleotide similarity"
                     /label="ori rep origin"
     misc_RNA        3897..4449
                     /name="RNA-II"
                     /note="Derived using Geneious Prime 2023.1.2 'Annotate
                     from Database' based on nucleotide similarity"
                     /label="RNA-II"
     terminator      complement(3898..3931)
                     /name="Tndr"
                     /note="rho independent terminator"
                     /note="Derived using Geneious Prime 2023.1.2 'Annotate
                     from Database' based on nucleotide similarity"
                     /label="Tndr"
     misc_RNA        complement(3900..4007)
                     /name="RNA-I"
                     /note="Derived using Geneious Prime 2023.1.2 'Annotate
                     from Database' based on nucleotide similarity"
                     /label="RNA-I"
     misc_feature    4516..4662
                     /note="LB; left border. Identical to sequence near
                     agrocinopine synthase on Agrobacterium tumefaciens strain
                     1D1460 plasmid pTi1D1460 (CP032929 nucleotides 161,573 -
                     161,719). "
                     /note="Derived using Geneious Prime 2023.1.2 'Annotate
                     from Database' based on nucleotide similarity"
                     /label="LB; left border"
     misc_feature    4585..4609
                     /note="T-DNA left border sequence (Thole et al., (2007)
                     Plant Physiol 145:1211-1219)"
                     /note="Derived using Geneious Prime 2023.1.2 'Annotate
                     from Database' based on nucleotide similarity"
                     /label="misc"
     promoter        4700..5443
                     /note="Double CaMV 35S"
                     /note="Derived using Geneious Prime 2023.1.2 'Annotate
                     from Database' based on nucleotide similarity"
                     /label="2x35S pro (Plant Parts Kit)"
     misc_feature    5476..5530
                     /note="TMV Omega; translational enhancer from the tobacco
                     mosaic virus 5'-leader sequence (Gallie et al., 1988)"
                     /note="Derived using Geneious Prime 2023.1.2 'Annotate
                     from Database' based on nucleotide similarity"
                     /label="TMV Omega (Plant parts kit)"
     sig_peptide     5538..5627
                     /peptide="MGFVLFSQLPSFLLVSTLLLFLVISHSCRA"
                     /note="Derived using Geneious Prime 2023.1.2 'Annotate
                     from Database' based on protein similarity"
                     /label="signal peptide"
     CDS             5538..5627
                     /codon_start=1
                     /transl_table=1
                     /note="Nicotiana tabacum PR1a signal peptide (AA 1 to 30)"
                     /note="Derived using Geneious Prime 2023.1.2 'Annotate
                     from Database' based on protein similarity"
                     /label="NtPR1a SP CDS"
     CDS             join(5628,5818..5822)
                     /label="linker CDS"
     intron          5629..5817
                     /Note="Portable intron (PIV2 aka IV2)"
                     /note="Derived using Geneious Prime 2023.1.2 'Annotate
                     from Database' based on nucleotide similarity"
                     /label="PIV2"
     CDS             <5823..>6125
                     /gene="pip1"
                     /product="phytophthora-inhibited protease 1"
                     /protein_id="ABG23376.1"
                     /db_xref="GI:108937128"
                     /note="Derived using Geneious Prime 2020.1.1 'Annotate
                     from Database' based on nucleotide similarity"
                     /label="Pip1 pro-domain fragment CDS"
     CDS             <6126..>6206
                     /gene="Rcr3"
                     /note="required for Cf-2-dependent disease resistance"
                     /product="cysteine protease"
                     /protein_id="AAM19207.1"
                     /db_xref="GI:20334373"
                     /note="Derived using Geneious Prime 2020.1.1 'Annotate
                     from Database' based on nucleotide similarity"
                     /label="Rcr3pim fragment 1 CDS"
     CDS             <6207..>6311
                     /gene="pip1"
                     /product="phytophthora-inhibited protease 1"
                     /protein_id="ABG23376.1"
                     /db_xref="GI:108937128"
                     /note="Derived using Geneious Prime 2020.1.1 'Annotate
                     from Database' based on nucleotide similarity"
                     /label="Pip1 fragment 2 CDS"
     CDS             <6312..>6380
                     /gene="Rcr3"
                     /note="required for Cf-2-dependent disease resistance"
                     /product="cysteine protease"
                     /protein_id="AAM19207.1"
                     /db_xref="GI:20334373"
                     /note="Derived using Geneious Prime 2020.1.1 'Annotate
                     from Database' based on nucleotide similarity"
                     /label="Rcr3pim fragment 3 CDS"
     CDS             <6381..>6503
                     /gene="Rcr3"
                     /note="required for Cf-2-dependent disease resistance"
                     /product="cysteine protease"
                     /protein_id="AAM19207.1"
                     /db_xref="GI:20334373"
                     /note="Derived using Geneious Prime 2020.1.1 'Annotate
                     from Database' based on nucleotide similarity"
                     /label="Rcr3pim fragment 4 CDS"
     CDS             <6504..>6644
                     /gene="pip1"
                     /product="phytophthora-inhibited protease 1"
                     /protein_id="ABG23376.1"
                     /db_xref="GI:108937128"
                     /note="Derived using Geneious Prime 2020.1.1 'Annotate
                     from Database' based on nucleotide similarity"
                     /label="Pip1 fragment 5 CDS"
     CDS             <6645..6773
                     /gene="Rcr3"
                     /note="required for Cf-2-dependent disease resistance"
                     /product="cysteine protease"
                     /protein_id="AAM19207.1"
                     /db_xref="GI:20334373"
                     /note="Derived using Geneious Prime 2020.1.1 'Annotate
                     from Database' based on nucleotide similarity"
                     /label="Rcr3pim fragment 6 CDS"
     terminator      6778..6981
                     /note="CaMV poly(A) signal; cauliflower mosaic virus
                     polyadenylation signal"
                     /note="Plant parts kit"
                     /note="Derived using Geneious Prime 2023.1.2 'Annotate
                     from Database' based on nucleotide similarity"
                     /label="35S terminator"
     misc_feature    complement(7027..7152)
                     /note="RB; Right border. Identical to sequence near
                     D-nopaline dehydrogenase on Agrobacterium tumefaciens
                     strain 1D1460 plasmid pTi1D1460. Partial RB overdrive
                     sequence (CP032929 nucleotides 186,435 - 186,560)."
                     /label="RB partial overdrive sequence"
     misc_feature    7045..7069
                     /note="T-DNA right border sequence (Thole et al., (2007)
                     Plant Physiol 145:1211-1219)"
                     /note="Derived using Geneious Prime 2023.1.2 'Annotate
                     from Database' based on nucleotide similarity"
                     /label="misc"
ORIGIN      
        1 cgtgcggctg catgaaatcc tggccggttt gtctgatgcc aagctggcgg cctggccggc
       61 cagcttggcc gctgaagaaa ccgagcgccg ccgtctaaaa aggtgatgtg tatttgagta
      121 aaacagcttg cgtcatgcgg tcgctgcgta tatgatgcga tgagtaaata aacaaatacg
      181 caaggggaac gcatgaaggt tatcgctgta cttaaccaga aaggcgggtc aggcaagacg
      241 accatcgcaa cccatctagc ccgcgccctg caactcgccg gggccgatgt tctgttagtc
      301 gattccgatc cccagggcag tgcccgcgat tgggcggccg tgcgggaaga tcaaccgcta
      361 accgttgtcg gcatcgaccg cccgacgatt gaccgcgacg tgaaggccat cggccggcgc
      421 gacttcgtag tgatcgacgg agcgccccag gcggcggact tggctgtgtc cgcgatcaag
      481 gcagccgact tcgtgctgat tccggtgcag ccaagccctt acgacatatg ggccaccgcc
      541 gacctggtgg agctggttaa gcagcgcatt gaggtcacgg atggaaggct acaagcggcc
      601 tttgtcgtgt cgcgggcgat caaaggcacg cgcatcggcg gtgaggttgc cgaggcgctg
      661 gccgggtacg agctgcccat tcttgagtcc cgtatcacgc agcgcgtgag ctacccaggc
      721 actgccgccg ccggcacaac cgttcttgaa tcagaacccg agggcgacgc tgcccgcgag
      781 gtccaggcgc tggccgctga aattaaatca aaactcattt gagttaatga ggtaaagaga
      841 aaatgagcaa aagcacaaac acgctaagtg ccggccgtcc gagcgcacgc agcagcaagg
      901 ctgcaacgtt ggccagcctg gcagacacgc cagccatgaa gcgggtcaac tttcagttgc
      961 cggcggagga tcacaccaag ctgaagatgt acgcggtacg ccaaggcaag accattaccg
     1021 agctgctatc tgaatacatc gcgcagctac cagagtaaat gagcaaatga ataaatgagt
     1081 agatgaattt tagcggctaa aggaggcggc atggaaaatc aagaacaacc aggcaccgac
     1141 gccgtggaat gccccatgtg tggaggaacg ggcggttggc caggcgtaag cggctgggtt
     1201 gtctgccggc cctgcaatgg cactggaacc cccaagcccg aggaatcggc gtgacggtcg
     1261 caaaccatcc ggcccggtac aaatcggcgc ggcgctgggt gatgacctgg tggagaagtt
     1321 gaaggccgcg caggccgccc agcggcaacg catcgaggca gaagcacgcc ccggtgaatc
     1381 gtggcaagcg gccgctgatc gaatccgcaa agaatcccgg caaccgccgg cagccggtgc
     1441 gccgtcgatt aggaagccgc ccaagggcga cgagcaacca gattttttcg ttccgatgct
     1501 ctatgacgtg ggcacccgcg atagtcgcag catcatggac gtggccgttt tccgtctgtc
     1561 gaagcgtgac cgacgagctg gcgaggtgat ccgctacgag cttccagacg ggcacgtaga
     1621 ggtttccgca gggccggccg gcatggccag tgtgtgggat tacgacctgg tactgatggc
     1681 ggtttcccat ctaaccgaat ccatgaaccg ataccgggaa gggaagggag acaagcccgg
     1741 ccgcgtgttc cgtccacacg ttgcggacgt actcaagttc tgccggcgag ccgatggcgg
     1801 aaagcagaaa gacgacctgg tagaaacctg cattcggtta aacaccacgc acgttgccat
     1861 gcagcgtacg aagaaggcca agaacggccg cctggtgacg gtatccgagg gtgaagcctt
     1921 gattagccgc tacaagatcg taaagagcga aaccgggcgg ccggagtaca tcgagatcga
     1981 gctagctgat tggatgtacc gcgagatcac agaaggcaag aacccggacg tgctgacggt
     2041 tcaccccgat tactttttga tcgatcccgg catcggccgt tttctctacc gcctggcacg
     2101 ccgcgccgca ggcaaggcag aagccagatg gttgttcaag acgatctacg aacgcagtgg
     2161 cagcgccgga gagttcaaga agttctgttt caccgtgcgc aagctgatcg ggtcaaatga
     2221 cctgccggag tacgatttga aggaggaggc ggggcaggct ggcccgatcc tagtcatgcg
     2281 ctaccgcaac ctgatcgagg gcgaagcatc cgccggttcc taatgtacgg agcagatgct
     2341 agggcaaatt gccctagcag gggaaaaagg tcgaaaaagc ttctttcctg tggatagcac
     2401 gtacattggg aacccaaagc cgtacattgg gaaccggaac ccgtacattg ggaacccaaa
     2461 gccgtacatt gggaaccggt cacacatgta agtgactgat ataaaagaga aaaaaggcga
     2521 tttttccgcc taaaactctt taaaacttat taaaactctt aaaacccgcc tggcctgtgc
     2581 ataactgtct ggccagcgca cagccgaaca gctgcaaaaa gcgcctaccc ttcggtcgct
     2641 gcgctcccta cgccccgccg cttcgcgtcg gcctatcgcg gccgctggcc gctcaaaaat
     2701 ggctggccta cggccaggca atctaccagg gcgcggacaa gccgcgccgt cgccactcga
     2761 ccgccggcgc ccacatcaag gctccgagtg cgcggaaccc ctatttgttt atttttctaa
     2821 atacattcaa atatgtatcc gctcatgaga caataaccct gataaatgct tcaataatat
     2881 tgaaaaagga agagtatggc taaaatgaga atatcaccgg aattgaaaaa actgatcgaa
     2941 aaataccgct gcgtaaaaga tacggaagga atgtctcctg ctaaggtata taagctggtg
     3001 ggagaaaatg aaaacctata tttaaaaatg acggacagcc ggtataaagg gaccacctat
     3061 gatgtggaac gggaaaagga catgatgcta tggctggaag gaaagctgcc tgttccaaag
     3121 gtcctgcact ttgaacggca tgatggctgg agcaatctgc tcatgagtga ggccgatggc
     3181 gtcctttgct cggaagagta tgaagatgaa caaagccctg aaaagattat cgagctgtat
     3241 gcggagtgca tcaggctctt tcactccatc gacatatcgg attgtcccta tacgaatagc
     3301 ttagacagcc gcttagccga attggattac ttactgaata acgatctggc cgatgtggat
     3361 tgcgaaaact gggaagagga cactccattt aaagatccgc gcgagctgta tgatttttta
     3421 aagacggaaa agcccgaaga ggaacttgtc ttttcccacg gcgacctggg agacagcaac
     3481 atctttgtga aagatggcaa agtaagtggc tttattgatc ttgggagaag cggcagggcg
     3541 gacaagtggt atgacattgc cttctgcgtc cggtcgctca gggaggatat cggggaagaa
     3601 cagtatgtcg agctattttt tgacttactg gggatcaagc ctgattggga gaaaataaaa
     3661 tattatattt tactggatga attgttttag ctgtcagacc aagtttactc atatatactt
     3721 tagattgatt taaaacttca tttttaattt aaaaggatct aggtgaagat cctttttgat
     3781 aatctcatga ccaaaatccc ttaacgtgag ttttcgttcc actgagcgtc agaccccgta
     3841 gaaaagatca aaggatcttc ttgagatcct ttttttctgc gcgtaatctg ctgcttgcaa
     3901 acaaaaaaac caccgctacc agcggtggtt tgtttgccgg atcaagagct accaactctt
     3961 tttccgaagg taactggctt cagcagagcg cagataccaa atactgttct tctagtgtag
     4021 ccgtagttag gccaccactt caagaactct gtagcaccgc ctacatacct cgctctgcta
     4081 atcctgttac cagtggctgc tgccagtggc gataagtcgt gtcttaccgg gttggactca
     4141 agacgatagt taccggataa ggcgcagcgg tcgggctgaa cggggggttc gtgcacacag
     4201 cccagcttgg agcgaacgac ctacaccgaa ctgagatacc tacagcgtga gctatgagaa
     4261 agcgccacgc ttcccgaagg gagaaaggcg gacaggtatc cggtaagcgg cagggtcgga
     4321 acaggagagc gcacgaggga gcttccaggg ggaaacgcct ggtatcttta tagtcctgtc
     4381 gggtttcgcc acctctgact tgagcgtcga tttttgtgat gctcgtcagg ggggcggagc
     4441 ctatggaaaa acgccagcaa cgcggccttt ttacggttcc tgctcggatc tgttggaccg
     4501 gacagtagtc atggttgatg ggctgcctgt atcgagtggt gattttgtgc cgagctgccg
     4561 gtcggggagc tgttggctgg ctggtggcag gatatattgt ggtgtaaaca aattgacgct
     4621 tagacaactt aataacacat tgcggacgtt tttaatgtac tggggttgaa cactctgtgc
     4681 cgaattcgga tccggaggtc aacatggtgg agcacgacac tctggtctac tccaaaaatg
     4741 tcaaagatac agtctcagaa gatcaaaggg ctattgagac ttttcaacaa aggataattt
     4801 cgggaaacct cctcggattc cattgcccag ctatctgtca cttcatcgaa aggacagtag
     4861 aaaaggaagg tggctcctac aaatgccatc attgcgataa aggaaaggct atcattcaag
     4921 atctctctgc cgacagtggt cccaaagatg gacccccacc cacgaggagc atcgtggaaa
     4981 aagaagaggt tccaaccacg tctacaaagc aagtggattg atgtgataac atggtggagc
     5041 acgacactct ggtctactcc aaaaatgtca aagatacagt ctcagaagat caaagggcta
     5101 ttgagacttt tcaacaaagg ataatttcgg gaaacctcct cggattccat tgcccagcta
     5161 tctgtcactt catcgaaagg acagtagaaa aggaaggtgg ctcctacaaa tgccatcatt
     5221 gcgataaagg aaaggctatc attcaagatc tctctgccga cagtggtccc aaagatggac
     5281 ccccacccac gaggagcatc gtggaaaaag aagaggttcc aaccacgtct acaaagcaag
     5341 tggattgatg tgacatctcc actgacgtaa gggatgacgc acaatcccac tatccttcgc
     5401 aagacccttc ctctatataa ggaagttcat ttcatttgga gaggacacgc tcgagtataa
     5461 gagctcattt ttacaacaat taccaacaac aacaaacaac aaacaacatt acaattacat
     5521 ttacaattat cgatacaatg ggatttgttc tcttttcaca attgccttca tttcttcttg
     5581 tctctacact tctcttattc ctagtaatat cccactcttg ccgtgcaggt aagtttctgc
     5641 ttctaccttt gatatatata taataattat cattaattag tagtaatata atatttcaaa
     5701 tatttttttc aaaataaaag aatgtagtat atagcaattg cttttctgta gtttataagt
     5761 gtgtatattt taatttataa cttttctaat atatgaccaa aatttgttga tgtgcaggag
     5821 gtcgcaactt aaaagaatta tccatgcttg aaaggcatga aaattggatg gttcatcatg
     5881 gacgtgtata caaagatgat atagaaaaag aacaccgctt caagacattc aaggaaaacg
     5941 ttgagttcat cgaatctttc aacaagaacg gaactcaacg ttataagcta gccgtcaata
     6001 aatatgctga tctgaccact gaggaattca caacatcatt tatggggctc gacacttcat
     6061 tactatccca gcaagaatca acagctacaa caacgtcctt taaatatgat agtgtgactg
     6121 aagtgccgtc taacttggac tggagagagt ctggggctgt cactcaagtg aaacatcaag
     6181 gtcgatgtgg atgttgctgg gcgttttctg cggccgcggc tatagaagga gcatatcaaa
     6241 ttgcaaacaa cgaactaatc tctctttcag agcaacaact attggattgc tctacgcaga
     6301 acaaaggctg caacggaggt ttaatgacga atgcattcga ttttatcata gaaaatggtg
     6361 gaatttcaag ggaatcagac tatgaatacc taggtgaaca gtacacatgc agaagccgag
     6421 agaaaacagc agcagtgcaa ataagtagtt ataaagtcgt gcctgaaggt gaaacatcac
     6481 tattacaagc cgtaactaaa cagcctattt ctgttggtat tgcggctaac gatgagtttc
     6541 atatgtacgg aagtggaata tatgatggaa gttgtaattc tagactgaat catgcagtga
     6601 cagttatagg ttatgggaca agtgaagaag atggtacaaa atattggttg ttgaagaatt
     6661 catggggaac aagttggggc gagaatgggt ttatgaaaat tataagagat tctggggatc
     6721 cttcaggtct ttgtgatatc gcaaagatgt catcttatcc aaacatagca tgagcttctc
     6781 tagctagagt cgatcgacaa gctcgagttt ctccataata atgtgtgagt agttcccaga
     6841 taagggaatt agggttccta tagggtttcg ctcatgtgtt gagcatataa gaaaccctta
     6901 gtatgtattt gtatttgtaa aatacttcta tcaataaaat ttctaattcc taaaaccaaa
     6961 atccagtact aaaatccaga tcgctgcaag aggatgcaca tgtgaccgag ggacacgaag
     7021 tgatccgttt aaactatcag tgtttgacag gatatattgg cgggtaaacc taagagaaaa
     7081 gagcgtttat tagaataatc ggatatttaa aagggcgtga aaaggtttat ccgttcgtcc
     7141 atttgtatgt gccagc
//
