# Supplementary material for: Bioengineering secreted proteases converts divergent Rcr3 orthologs and paralogs into extracellular immune co-receptors
Source: bioRxiv preprint, doi:10.1101/2024.02.14.580413, version 2 (2024-05-23)
Supplement: Dataset S2 [file 580413_file07.zip › S2_Dataset/pJK235-042.gb]

LOCUS       pJK235-042              8841 bp    DNA     circular UNA 29-JAN-2024
DEFINITION  pL2M-P19//2x35S::NtPR1a-P0P1P2R3P5i2-P6i7.
ACCESSION   urn.local...2d0j-ecqffzo
VERSION     urn.local...2d0j-ecqffzo
KEYWORDS    .
SOURCE      
  ORGANISM  .
FEATURES             Location/Qualifiers
     misc_feature    1..2785
                     /note="pVS1ori short"
                     /note="Derived using Geneious Prime 2023.1.2 'Annotate
                     from Database' based on nucleotide similarity"
                     /label="pVS1ori short"
     CDS             193..822
                     /note="StaA; similar to IncC2"
                     /codon_start=1
                     /transl_table=11
                     /product="pVS1 partitioning protein"
                     /protein_id="AAD19678.1"
                     /db_xref="GI:4378781"
                     /note="Derived using Geneious Prime 2023.1.2 'Annotate
                     from Database' based on protein similarity"
                     /label="pVS1 partitioning protein CDS"
     CDS             843..1058
                     /note="ORF3; not required for stable maintenance"
                     /codon_start=1
                     /transl_table=11
                     /product="hypothetical protein"
                     /protein_id="AAD19679.1"
                     /db_xref="GI:4378782"
                     /note="Derived using Geneious Prime 2023.1.2 'Annotate
                     from Database' based on protein similarity"
                     /label="hypothetical protein CDS"
     misc_feature    1089..1101
                     /name="KorB box"
                     /note="KorB box"
                     /note="Derived using Geneious Prime 2023.1.2 'Annotate
                     from Database' based on nucleotide similarity"
                     /label="KorB box"
     CDS             1217..2323
                     /note="RepA"
                     /transl_table=11
                     /product="pVS1 replication protein"
                     /protein_id="AAD19680.1"
                     /db_xref="GI:4378783"
                     /note="Derived using Geneious Prime 2023.1.2 'Annotate
                     from Database' based on protein similarity"
                     /label="pVS1 replication protein CDS"
     rep_origin      2389..2583
                     /note="pVS1 origin of replication"
                     /note="Derived using Geneious Prime 2023.1.2 'Annotate
                     from Database' based on nucleotide similarity"
                     /label="pVS1 origin of replication rep origin"
     misc_feature    2389..2396
                     /note="DnaA box"
                     /note="Derived using Geneious Prime 2023.1.2 'Annotate
                     from Database' based on nucleotide similarity"
                     /label="DnaA box"
     repeat_region   2400..2483
                     /note="21 bp repeats"
                     /rpt_type="direct"
                     /note="Derived using Geneious Prime 2023.1.2 'Annotate
                     from Database' based on nucleotide similarity"
                     /label="21 bp repeats repeat region"
     misc_feature    2484..2575
                     /note="AT-rich region"
                     /note="Derived using Geneious Prime 2023.1.2 'Annotate
                     from Database' based on nucleotide similarity"
                     /label="AT-rich region"
     misc_feature    2576..2583
                     /note="DnaA box"
                     /note="Derived using Geneious Prime 2023.1.2 'Annotate
                     from Database' based on nucleotide similarity"
                     /label="DnaA box"
     promoter        2791..2895
                     /gene="bla"
                     /note="AmpR promoter"
                     /note="Derived using Geneious Prime 2023.1.2 'Annotate
                     from Database' based on nucleotide similarity"
                     /label="bla promoter"
     CDS             2896..3690
                     /gene="aphA"
                     /function="kanamycin resistance"
                     /codon_start=1
                     /transl_table=11
                     /product="aminoglycoside 3'-phosphotransferase"
                     /protein_id="ADZ30886.1"
                     /db_xref="GI:325559604"
                     /note="Derived using Geneious Prime 2023.1.2 'Annotate
                     from Database' based on protein similarity"
                     /label="aphA CDS"
     terminator      3691..3838
                     /Note="Beta-lactamase TEM terminator"
                     /note="Derived using Geneious Prime 2023.1.2 'Annotate
                     from Database' based on nucleotide similarity"
                     /label="bla terminator"
     terminator      complement(3840..3878)
                     /name="Tndr"
                     /note="rho independent terminator"
                     /note="Derived using Geneious Prime 2023.1.2 'Annotate
                     from Database' based on nucleotide similarity"
                     /label="Tndr"
     rep_origin      3881..4449
                     /direction="RIGHT"
                     /note="high-copy-number ColE1/pMB1/pBR322/pUC origin of 
                     replication; ori"
                     /note="Derived using Geneious Prime 2023.1.2 'Annotate
                     from Database' based on nucleotide similarity"
                     /label="ori rep origin"
     misc_RNA        3897..4449
                     /name="RNA-II"
                     /note="Derived using Geneious Prime 2023.1.2 'Annotate
                     from Database' based on nucleotide similarity"
                     /label="RNA-II"
     terminator      complement(3898..3931)
                     /name="Tndr"
                     /note="rho independent terminator"
                     /note="Derived using Geneious Prime 2023.1.2 'Annotate
                     from Database' based on nucleotide similarity"
                     /label="Tndr"
     misc_RNA        complement(3900..4007)
                     /name="RNA-I"
                     /note="Derived using Geneious Prime 2023.1.2 'Annotate
                     from Database' based on nucleotide similarity"
                     /label="RNA-I"
     misc_feature    4516..4662
                     /note="LB; left border. Identical to sequence near
                     agrocinopine synthase on Agrobacterium tumefaciens strain
                     1D1460 plasmid pTi1D1460 (CP032929 nucleotides 161,573 -
                     161,719). "
                     /note="Derived using Geneious Prime 2023.1.2 'Annotate
                     from Database' based on nucleotide similarity"
                     /label="LB; left border"
     misc_feature    4585..4609
                     /note="T-DNA left border sequence (Thole et al., (2007)
                     Plant Physiol 145:1211-1219)"
                     /note="Derived using Geneious Prime 2023.1.2 'Annotate
                     from Database' based on nucleotide similarity"
                     /label="misc"
     terminator      complement(4701..5408)
                     /note="OCS terminator"
                     /note="octopine synthase terminator"
                     /note="Derived using Geneious Prime 2023.1.2 'Annotate
                     from Database' based on nucleotide similarity"
                     /label="OCS terminator"
     CDS             complement(5416..5934)
                     /gene="p19"
                     /note="Tombusvirus RNA silencing suppressor 19 kDa
                     protein; similar to CAC01277.1; characterized in PubMed ID
                     18944038"
                     /codon_start=1
                     /transl_table=11
                     /product="RNA silencing suppressor 19 kDa protein"
                     /protein_id="AIN46664.1"
                     /db_xref="GI:684152027"
                     /note="Derived using Geneious Prime 2023.1.2 'Annotate
                     from Database' based on protein similarity"
                     /label="p19 CDS"
     promoter        complement(5939..6319)
                     /note="mas1'-2' mannopine synthase promoter; mas2' drives
                     MCS2 ORF; mas1' truncated by 96 nt; enhancer elements,
                     TATA box, and start codon missing"
                     /note="Derived using Geneious Prime 2023.1.2 'Annotate
                     from Database' based on nucleotide similarity"
                     /label="truncated MAS promoter"
     promoter        6359..7102
                     /note="Double CaMV 35S"
                     /note="Derived using Geneious Prime 2023.1.2 'Annotate
                     from Database' based on nucleotide similarity"
                     /label="2x35S pro (Plant Parts Kit)"
     misc_feature    7135..7189
                     /note="TMV Omega; translational enhancer from the tobacco
                     mosaic virus 5'-leader sequence (Gallie et al., 1988)"
                     /note="Derived using Geneious Prime 2023.1.2 'Annotate
                     from Database' based on nucleotide similarity"
                     /label="TMV Omega (Plant parts kit)"
     sig_peptide     7197..7286
                     /peptide="MGFVLFSQLPSFLLVSTLLLFLVISHSCRA"
                     /note="Derived using Geneious Prime 2023.1.2 'Annotate
                     from Database' based on protein similarity"
                     /label="signal peptide"
     CDS             7197..7286
                     /codon_start=1
                     /transl_table=1
                     /note="Nicotiana tabacum PR1a signal peptide (AA 1 to 30)"
                     /note="Derived using Geneious Prime 2023.1.2 'Annotate
                     from Database' based on protein similarity"
                     /label="NtPR1a SP CDS"
     CDS             join(7287,7477..>7481)
                     /label="GlyGly-Linker"
     intron          7288..7476
                     /Note="Portable intron (PIV2 aka IV2)"
                     /note="Derived using Geneious Prime 2023.1.2 'Annotate
                     from Database' based on nucleotide similarity"
                     /label="PIV2"
     CDS             <7482..>7784
                     /label="PIP1 #0"
     CDS             <7785..>7868
                     /label="PIP1 #1"
     CDS             <7869..>7967
                     /label="PIP1 #2"
     CDS             <7968..>8039
                     /label="RCR3 #3"
     CDS             <8040..>8159
                     /label="PIP1 #4"
     CDS             <8160..>8300
                     /gene="pip1"
                     /codon_start=1
                     /product="phytophthora-inhibited protease 1"
                     /protein_id="ABG23376.1"
                     /db_xref="GI:108937128"
                     /label="PIP1 - Part 5"
     Mutation        8184..8186
                     /created_by="User"
                     /modified_by="User"
                     /label="N>S"
     Mutation        8187..8189
                     /created_by="User"
                     /modified_by="User"
                     /label="D>Q"
     Mutation        8190..8192
                     /created_by="User"
                     /modified_by="User"
                     /label="E>D"
     Mutation        8193..8195
                     /created_by="User"
                     /modified_by="User"
                     /label="F>L"
     Mutation        8196..8198
                     /created_by="User"
                     /modified_by="User"
                     /label="H>Q"
     Mutation        8199..8201
                     /created_by="User"
                     /label="M>F"
     Mutation        8205..8207
                     /created_by="User"
                     /label="G>A"
     Mutation        8208..8210
                     /created_by="User"
                     /label="S>G"
     Mutation        8226..8228
                     /created_by="User"
                     /label="S>N"
     Mutation        8232..8234
                     /created_by="User"
                     /label="N>A"
     Mutation        8235..8237
                     /created_by="User"
                     /label="S>D"
     Mutation        8238..8240
                     /created_by="User"
                     /label="R>Q"
     Mutation        8241..8243
                     /created_by="User"
                     /label="L>I"
     CDS             <8301..8429
                     /label="PIP1 - Part 6"
     Mutation        8304..8306
                     /created_by="User"
                     /label="I"
     Mutation        8307..8309
                     /created_by="User"
                     /label="V"
     Mutation        8340..8342
                     /created_by="User"
                     /modified_by="User"
                     /label="E"
     Mutation        8346..8348
                     /created_by="User"
                     /label="Y"
     Mutation        8352..8354
                     /created_by="User"
                     /label="R"
     Mutation        8358..8360
                     /created_by="User"
                     /label="A"
     Mutation        8367..8369
                     /created_by="User"
                     /modified_by="User"
                     /label="V"
     Mutation        8373..8375
                     /created_by="User"
                     /modified_by="User"
                     /label="V"
     Mutation        8376..8378
                     /created_by="User"
                     /modified_by="User"
                     /label="S"
     Mutation        8379..8381
                     /created_by="User"
                     /label="G"
     Mutation        8385..8387
                     /created_by="User"
                     /label="H"
     Mutation        8391..8393
                     /created_by="User"
                     /label="G"
     Mutation        8403..8405
                     /created_by="User"
                     /modified_by="User"
                     /label="V"
     Mutation        8406..8408
                     /created_by="User"
                     /modified_by="User"
                     /label="A"
     Mutation        8412..8414
                     /created_by="User"
                     /label="F"
     Mutation        8418..8423
                     /created_by="User"
                     /label="T>NI"
     terminator      8434..8637
                     /note="CaMV poly(A) signal; cauliflower mosaic virus
                     polyadenylation signal"
                     /note="Plant parts kit"
                     /note="Derived using Geneious Prime 2023.1.2 'Annotate
                     from Database' based on nucleotide similarity"
                     /label="35S terminator"
     misc_feature    complement(8683..8837)
                     /note="RB; Right border. Identical to sequence near
                     D-nopaline dehydrogenase on Agrobacterium tumefaciens
                     strain 1D1460 plasmid pTi1D1460 (CP032929 nucleotides
                     186,435 - 186,589). "
                     /note="Derived using Geneious Prime 2023.1.2 'Annotate
                     from Database' based on nucleotide similarity"
                     /label="RB"
     misc_feature    8701..8725
                     /note="T-DNA right border sequence (Thole et al., (2007)
                     Plant Physiol 145:1211-1219)"
                     /note="Derived using Geneious Prime 2023.1.2 'Annotate
                     from Database' based on nucleotide similarity"
                     /label="misc"
ORIGIN      
        1 cgtgcggctg catgaaatcc tggccggttt gtctgatgcc aagctggcgg cctggccggc
       61 cagcttggcc gctgaagaaa ccgagcgccg ccgtctaaaa aggtgatgtg tatttgagta
      121 aaacagcttg cgtcatgcgg tcgctgcgta tatgatgcga tgagtaaata aacaaatacg
      181 caaggggaac gcatgaaggt tatcgctgta cttaaccaga aaggcgggtc aggcaagacg
      241 accatcgcaa cccatctagc ccgcgccctg caactcgccg gggccgatgt tctgttagtc
      301 gattccgatc cccagggcag tgcccgcgat tgggcggccg tgcgggaaga tcaaccgcta
      361 accgttgtcg gcatcgaccg cccgacgatt gaccgcgacg tgaaggccat cggccggcgc
      421 gacttcgtag tgatcgacgg agcgccccag gcggcggact tggctgtgtc cgcgatcaag
      481 gcagccgact tcgtgctgat tccggtgcag ccaagccctt acgacatatg ggccaccgcc
      541 gacctggtgg agctggttaa gcagcgcatt gaggtcacgg atggaaggct acaagcggcc
      601 tttgtcgtgt cgcgggcgat caaaggcacg cgcatcggcg gtgaggttgc cgaggcgctg
      661 gccgggtacg agctgcccat tcttgagtcc cgtatcacgc agcgcgtgag ctacccaggc
      721 actgccgccg ccggcacaac cgttcttgaa tcagaacccg agggcgacgc tgcccgcgag
      781 gtccaggcgc tggccgctga aattaaatca aaactcattt gagttaatga ggtaaagaga
      841 aaatgagcaa aagcacaaac acgctaagtg ccggccgtcc gagcgcacgc agcagcaagg
      901 ctgcaacgtt ggccagcctg gcagacacgc cagccatgaa gcgggtcaac tttcagttgc
      961 cggcggagga tcacaccaag ctgaagatgt acgcggtacg ccaaggcaag accattaccg
     1021 agctgctatc tgaatacatc gcgcagctac cagagtaaat gagcaaatga ataaatgagt
     1081 agatgaattt tagcggctaa aggaggcggc atggaaaatc aagaacaacc aggcaccgac
     1141 gccgtggaat gccccatgtg tggaggaacg ggcggttggc caggcgtaag cggctgggtt
     1201 gtctgccggc cctgcaatgg cactggaacc cccaagcccg aggaatcggc gtgacggtcg
     1261 caaaccatcc ggcccggtac aaatcggcgc ggcgctgggt gatgacctgg tggagaagtt
     1321 gaaggccgcg caggccgccc agcggcaacg catcgaggca gaagcacgcc ccggtgaatc
     1381 gtggcaagcg gccgctgatc gaatccgcaa agaatcccgg caaccgccgg cagccggtgc
     1441 gccgtcgatt aggaagccgc ccaagggcga cgagcaacca gattttttcg ttccgatgct
     1501 ctatgacgtg ggcacccgcg atagtcgcag catcatggac gtggccgttt tccgtctgtc
     1561 gaagcgtgac cgacgagctg gcgaggtgat ccgctacgag cttccagacg ggcacgtaga
     1621 ggtttccgca gggccggccg gcatggccag tgtgtgggat tacgacctgg tactgatggc
     1681 ggtttcccat ctaaccgaat ccatgaaccg ataccgggaa gggaagggag acaagcccgg
     1741 ccgcgtgttc cgtccacacg ttgcggacgt actcaagttc tgccggcgag ccgatggcgg
     1801 aaagcagaaa gacgacctgg tagaaacctg cattcggtta aacaccacgc acgttgccat
     1861 gcagcgtacg aagaaggcca agaacggccg cctggtgacg gtatccgagg gtgaagcctt
     1921 gattagccgc tacaagatcg taaagagcga aaccgggcgg ccggagtaca tcgagatcga
     1981 gctagctgat tggatgtacc gcgagatcac agaaggcaag aacccggacg tgctgacggt
     2041 tcaccccgat tactttttga tcgatcccgg catcggccgt tttctctacc gcctggcacg
     2101 ccgcgccgca ggcaaggcag aagccagatg gttgttcaag acgatctacg aacgcagtgg
     2161 cagcgccgga gagttcaaga agttctgttt caccgtgcgc aagctgatcg ggtcaaatga
     2221 cctgccggag tacgatttga aggaggaggc ggggcaggct ggcccgatcc tagtcatgcg
     2281 ctaccgcaac ctgatcgagg gcgaagcatc cgccggttcc taatgtacgg agcagatgct
     2341 agggcaaatt gccctagcag gggaaaaagg tcgaaaaagc ttctttcctg tggatagcac
     2401 gtacattggg aacccaaagc cgtacattgg gaaccggaac ccgtacattg ggaacccaaa
     2461 gccgtacatt gggaaccggt cacacatgta agtgactgat ataaaagaga aaaaaggcga
     2521 tttttccgcc taaaactctt taaaacttat taaaactctt aaaacccgcc tggcctgtgc
     2581 ataactgtct ggccagcgca cagccgaaca gctgcaaaaa gcgcctaccc ttcggtcgct
     2641 gcgctcccta cgccccgccg cttcgcgtcg gcctatcgcg gccgctggcc gctcaaaaat
     2701 ggctggccta cggccaggca atctaccagg gcgcggacaa gccgcgccgt cgccactcga
     2761 ccgccggcgc ccacatcaag gctccgagtg cgcggaaccc ctatttgttt atttttctaa
     2821 atacattcaa atatgtatcc gctcatgaga caataaccct gataaatgct tcaataatat
     2881 tgaaaaagga agagtatggc taaaatgaga atatcaccgg aattgaaaaa actgatcgaa
     2941 aaataccgct gcgtaaaaga tacggaagga atgtctcctg ctaaggtata taagctggtg
     3001 ggagaaaatg aaaacctata tttaaaaatg acggacagcc ggtataaagg gaccacctat
     3061 gatgtggaac gggaaaagga catgatgcta tggctggaag gaaagctgcc tgttccaaag
     3121 gtcctgcact ttgaacggca tgatggctgg agcaatctgc tcatgagtga ggccgatggc
     3181 gtcctttgct cggaagagta tgaagatgaa caaagccctg aaaagattat cgagctgtat
     3241 gcggagtgca tcaggctctt tcactccatc gacatatcgg attgtcccta tacgaatagc
     3301 ttagacagcc gcttagccga attggattac ttactgaata acgatctggc cgatgtggat
     3361 tgcgaaaact gggaagagga cactccattt aaagatccgc gcgagctgta tgatttttta
     3421 aagacggaaa agcccgaaga ggaacttgtc ttttcccacg gcgacctggg agacagcaac
     3481 atctttgtga aagatggcaa agtaagtggc tttattgatc ttgggagaag cggcagggcg
     3541 gacaagtggt atgacattgc cttctgcgtc cggtcgctca gggaggatat cggggaagaa
     3601 cagtatgtcg agctattttt tgacttactg gggatcaagc ctgattggga gaaaataaaa
     3661 tattatattt tactggatga attgttttag ctgtcagacc aagtttactc atatatactt
     3721 tagattgatt taaaacttca tttttaattt aaaaggatct aggtgaagat cctttttgat
     3781 aatctcatga ccaaaatccc ttaacgtgag ttttcgttcc actgagcgtc agaccccgta
     3841 gaaaagatca aaggatcttc ttgagatcct ttttttctgc gcgtaatctg ctgcttgcaa
     3901 acaaaaaaac caccgctacc agcggtggtt tgtttgccgg atcaagagct accaactctt
     3961 tttccgaagg taactggctt cagcagagcg cagataccaa atactgttct tctagtgtag
     4021 ccgtagttag gccaccactt caagaactct gtagcaccgc ctacatacct cgctctgcta
     4081 atcctgttac cagtggctgc tgccagtggc gataagtcgt gtcttaccgg gttggactca
     4141 agacgatagt taccggataa ggcgcagcgg tcgggctgaa cggggggttc gtgcacacag
     4201 cccagcttgg agcgaacgac ctacaccgaa ctgagatacc tacagcgtga gctatgagaa
     4261 agcgccacgc ttcccgaagg gagaaaggcg gacaggtatc cggtaagcgg cagggtcgga
     4321 acaggagagc gcacgaggga gcttccaggg ggaaacgcct ggtatcttta tagtcctgtc
     4381 gggtttcgcc acctctgact tgagcgtcga tttttgtgat gctcgtcagg ggggcggagc
     4441 ctatggaaaa acgccagcaa cgcggccttt ttacggttcc tgctcggatc tgttggaccg
     4501 gacagtagtc atggttgatg ggctgcctgt atcgagtggt gattttgtgc cgagctgccg
     4561 gtcggggagc tgttggctgg ctggtggcag gatatattgt ggtgtaaaca aattgacgct
     4621 tagacaactt aataacacat tgcggacgtt tttaatgtac tggggttgaa cactctgtgc
     4681 cgaattcgga tccagcggtc ctgctgagcc tcgacatgtt gtcgcaaaat tcgccctgga
     4741 cccgcccaac gatttgtcgt cactgtcaag gtttgacctg cacttcattt ggggcccaca
     4801 tacaccaaaa aaatgctgca taattctcgg ggcagcaagt cggttacccg gccgccgtgc
     4861 tggaccgggt tgaatggtgc ccgtaacttt cggtagagcg gacggccaat actcaacttc
     4921 aaggaatctc acccatgcgc gccggcgggg aaccggagtt cccttcagtg agcgttatta
     4981 gttcgccgct cggtgtgtcg tagatactag cccctggggc acttttgaaa tttgaataag
     5041 atttatgtaa tcagtctttt aggtttgacc ggttctgccg ctttttttaa aattggattt
     5101 gtaataataa aacgcaattg tttgttattg tggcgctcta tcatagatgt cgctataaac
     5161 ctattcagca caatatattg ttttcatttt aatattgtac atataagtag tagggtacaa
     5221 tcagtaaatt gaacggagaa tattattcat aaaaatacga tagtaacggg tgatatattc
     5281 attagaatga accgaaaccg gcggtaagga tctgagctac acatgctcag gttttttaca
     5341 acgtgcacaa cagaattgaa agcaaatatc atgcgatcat aggcttctcg catatctcat
     5401 taaagcagga caagcttact cgctttcttt ttcgaaagtt tgagtacctt cagggcatcc
     5461 tcttgataca ttactttcca cttcgattgg ggcaagctgt agcagttctt gcttagaccg
     5521 aattgccatc tcacagagat gctgaagagt tcgcgaccct ccagaaacgg tgatactaac
     5581 tcctcgaaac cgaatactat aggtacatcc gatctggtcg aaaccgaaaa atcgagatgc
     5641 tgcatagtta accgaatctc ccgtccaaga tccaaggact ctgtgcagtg aagcttccgt
     5701 cctgtcgtat ctgagatatc tcttaaatac aactttcccg aaaccccagc tttccttgaa
     5761 accaagggga ttatcttgat tcgaattcgt ctcatcgtta tgtagccgcc actcagtcca
     5821 actcggactt tcgtcaggaa gtttgaaggg agaagtggta cctcctgatc ctccatccca
     5881 acgttcactg ttagcttgtt ccctagcgtc gtttccttgt atagctcgtt ccatcattcg
     5941 atttggtgta tcgagattgg ttatgaaatt cagatgctag tgtaatgtat tggtaatttg
     6001 ggaagatata ataggaagca aggctattta tccatttctg aaaaggcgaa atggcgtcac
     6061 cgcgagcgtc acgcgcattc cgttcttgct gtaaagcgtt gtttggtaca cttttgacta
     6121 gcgaggcttg gcgtgtcagc gtatctattc aaaagtcgtt aatggctgcg gatcaagaaa
     6181 aagttggaat agaaacagaa tacccgcgaa attcaggccc ggttgccatg tcctacacgc
     6241 cgaaataaac gaccaaatta gtagaaaaat aaaaactgac taggatactt acgtcacgtc
     6301 ttgcgcactg atttgaaaaa tctcaatata aactccgcaa gaattcaagc ttggaggtca
     6361 acatggtgga gcacgacact ctggtctact ccaaaaatgt caaagataca gtctcagaag
     6421 atcaaagggc tattgagact tttcaacaaa ggataatttc gggaaacctc ctcggattcc
     6481 attgcccagc tatctgtcac ttcatcgaaa ggacagtaga aaaggaaggt ggctcctaca
     6541 aatgccatca ttgcgataaa ggaaaggcta tcattcaaga tctctctgcc gacagtggtc
     6601 ccaaagatgg acccccaccc acgaggagca tcgtggaaaa agaagaggtt ccaaccacgt
     6661 ctacaaagca agtggattga tgtgataaca tggtggagca cgacactctg gtctactcca
     6721 aaaatgtcaa agatacagtc tcagaagatc aaagggctat tgagactttt caacaaagga
     6781 taatttcggg aaacctcctc ggattccatt gcccagctat ctgtcacttc atcgaaagga
     6841 cagtagaaaa ggaaggtggc tcctacaaat gccatcattg cgataaagga aaggctatca
     6901 ttcaagatct ctctgccgac agtggtccca aagatggacc cccacccacg aggagcatcg
     6961 tggaaaaaga agaggttcca accacgtcta caaagcaagt ggattgatgt gacatctcca
     7021 ctgacgtaag ggatgacgca caatcccact atccttcgca agacccttcc tctatataag
     7081 gaagttcatt tcatttggag aggacacgct cgagtataag agctcatttt tacaacaatt
     7141 accaacaaca acaaacaaca aacaacatta caattacatt tacaattatc gatacaatgg
     7201 gatttgttct cttttcacaa ttgccttcat ttcttcttgt ctctacactt ctcttattcc
     7261 tagtaatatc ccactcttgc cgtgcaggta agtttctgct tctacctttg atatatatat
     7321 aataattatc attaattagt agtaatataa tatttcaaat atttttttca aaataaaaga
     7381 atgtagtata tagcaattgc ttttctgtag tttataagtg tgtatatttt aatttataac
     7441 ttttctaata tatgaccaaa atttgttgat gtgcaggagg tcgcaactta aaagaattat
     7501 ccatgcttga aaggcatgaa aattggatgg ttcatcatgg acgtgtatac aaagatgata
     7561 tagaaaaaga acaccgcttc aagacattca aggaaaacgt tgagttcatc gaatctttca
     7621 acaagaacgg aactcaacgt tataagctag ccgtcaataa atatgctgat ctgaccactg
     7681 aggaattcac aacatcattt atggggctcg acacttcatt actatcccag caagaatcaa
     7741 cagctacaac aacgtccttt aaatatgata gtgtgactga agtgccgaat agcatggact
     7801 ggagaaagag agggagtgtc acaggagtca aggatcaagg tgtatgtgga tgttgttggg
     7861 cattttctgc ggccgcggct atagaaggag catatcaaat tgcaaacaac gaactaatct
     7921 ctctttcaga gcaacaacta ttggattgct ctacgcagaa caaaggctgc aacggaggtt
     7981 taatgacgaa tgcattcgat tttatcatag aaaatggtgg aatttcaagg gaatcagact
     8041 atccttatga agaagctcaa aatgtttgca agaccgaaca accagcagca gttactatca
     8101 atggctacga agtcgtacca tctgacgagt catcgttgtt gaaagctgta gtgaatcagc
     8161 ctatttctgt tggtattgcg gctagccaag atttacagtt ttacgcggga ggaatatatg
     8221 atggaaactg tgccgatcaa attaatcatg cagtgacagt tataggttat gggacaagtg
     8281 aagaagatgg tacaaaatat tggttgttga agaattcatg gggatctgat tggggcgaga
     8341 atgggtttat gaaaattata agagattctg gggatccttc aggtctttgt gatatcgcaa
     8401 agatgtcatc ttatccaaac atagcatgag cttctctagc tagagtcgat cgacaagctc
     8461 gagtttctcc ataataatgt gtgagtagtt cccagataag ggaattaggg ttcctatagg
     8521 gtttcgctca tgtgttgagc atataagaaa cccttagtat gtatttgtat ttgtaaaata
     8581 cttctatcaa taaaatttct aattcctaaa accaaaatcc agtactaaaa tccagatcgc
     8641 tactagagga tgcacatgtg accgagggac acgaagtgat ccgtttaaac tatcagtgtt
     8701 tgacaggata tattggcggg taaacctaag agaaaagagc gtttattaga ataatcggat
     8761 atttaaaagg gcgtgaaaag gtttatccgt tcgtccattt gtatgtgcat gccaaccaca
     8821 gggttcccct cgggagtcag c
//
