# Supplementary material for: Bioengineering secreted proteases converts divergent Rcr3 orthologs and paralogs into extracellular immune co-receptors
Source: bioRxiv preprint, doi:10.1101/2024.02.14.580413, version 2 (2024-05-23)
Supplement: Dataset S2 [file 580413_file07.zip › S2_Dataset/pJK235-013.gb]

LOCUS       pJK235-013              8841 bp    DNA     circular UNA 29-JAN-2024
DEFINITION  pL2M-P19//2x35S::NtPR1a-P0P1P2R3P5improved6-R6.
ACCESSION   urn.local...2czh-ecqffze
VERSION     urn.local...2czh-ecqffze
KEYWORDS    .
SOURCE      
  ORGANISM  .
FEATURES             Location/Qualifiers
     misc_feature    1..2785
                     /note="pVS1ori short"
                     /note="Derived using Geneious Prime 2023.1.2 'Annotate
                     from Database' based on nucleotide similarity"
                     /label="pVS1ori short"
     CDS             193..822
                     /note="StaA; similar to IncC2"
                     /codon_start=1
                     /transl_table=11
                     /product="pVS1 partitioning protein"
                     /protein_id="AAD19678.1"
                     /db_xref="GI:4378781"
                     /note="Derived using Geneious Prime 2023.1.2 'Annotate
                     from Database' based on protein similarity"
                     /label="pVS1 partitioning protein CDS"
     CDS             843..1058
                     /note="ORF3; not required for stable maintenance"
                     /codon_start=1
                     /transl_table=11
                     /product="hypothetical protein"
                     /protein_id="AAD19679.1"
                     /db_xref="GI:4378782"
                     /note="Derived using Geneious Prime 2023.1.2 'Annotate
                     from Database' based on protein similarity"
                     /label="hypothetical protein CDS"
     misc_feature    1089..1101
                     /name="KorB box"
                     /note="KorB box"
                     /note="Derived using Geneious Prime 2023.1.2 'Annotate
                     from Database' based on nucleotide similarity"
                     /label="KorB box"
     CDS             1217..2323
                     /note="RepA"
                     /transl_table=11
                     /product="pVS1 replication protein"
                     /protein_id="AAD19680.1"
                     /db_xref="GI:4378783"
                     /note="Derived using Geneious Prime 2023.1.2 'Annotate
                     from Database' based on protein similarity"
                     /label="pVS1 replication protein CDS"
     rep_origin      2389..2583
                     /note="pVS1 origin of replication"
                     /note="Derived using Geneious Prime 2023.1.2 'Annotate
                     from Database' based on nucleotide similarity"
                     /label="pVS1 origin of replication rep origin"
     misc_feature    2389..2396
                     /note="DnaA box"
                     /note="Derived using Geneious Prime 2023.1.2 'Annotate
                     from Database' based on nucleotide similarity"
                     /label="DnaA box"
     repeat_region   2400..2483
                     /note="21 bp repeats"
                     /rpt_type="direct"
                     /note="Derived using Geneious Prime 2023.1.2 'Annotate
                     from Database' based on nucleotide similarity"
                     /label="21 bp repeats repeat region"
     misc_feature    2484..2575
                     /note="AT-rich region"
                     /note="Derived using Geneious Prime 2023.1.2 'Annotate
                     from Database' based on nucleotide similarity"
                     /label="AT-rich region"
     misc_feature    2576..2583
                     /note="DnaA box"
                     /note="Derived using Geneious Prime 2023.1.2 'Annotate
                     from Database' based on nucleotide similarity"
                     /label="DnaA box"
     promoter        2791..2895
                     /gene="bla"
                     /note="AmpR promoter"
                     /note="Derived using Geneious Prime 2023.1.2 'Annotate
                     from Database' based on nucleotide similarity"
                     /label="bla promoter"
     CDS             2896..3690
                     /gene="aphA"
                     /function="kanamycin resistance"
                     /codon_start=1
                     /transl_table=11
                     /product="aminoglycoside 3'-phosphotransferase"
                     /protein_id="ADZ30886.1"
                     /db_xref="GI:325559604"
                     /note="Derived using Geneious Prime 2023.1.2 'Annotate
                     from Database' based on protein similarity"
                     /label="aphA CDS"
     terminator      3691..3838
                     /Note="Beta-lactamase TEM terminator"
                     /note="Derived using Geneious Prime 2023.1.2 'Annotate
                     from Database' based on nucleotide similarity"
                     /label="bla terminator"
     terminator      complement(3840..3878)
                     /name="Tndr"
                     /note="rho independent terminator"
                     /note="Derived using Geneious Prime 2023.1.2 'Annotate
                     from Database' based on nucleotide similarity"
                     /label="Tndr"
     rep_origin      3881..4449
                     /direction="RIGHT"
                     /note="high-copy-number ColE1/pMB1/pBR322/pUC origin of 
                     replication; ori"
                     /note="Derived using Geneious Prime 2023.1.2 'Annotate
                     from Database' based on nucleotide similarity"
                     /label="ori rep origin"
     misc_RNA        3897..4449
                     /name="RNA-II"
                     /note="Derived using Geneious Prime 2023.1.2 'Annotate
                     from Database' based on nucleotide similarity"
                     /label="RNA-II"
     terminator      complement(3898..3931)
                     /name="Tndr"
                     /note="rho independent terminator"
                     /note="Derived using Geneious Prime 2023.1.2 'Annotate
                     from Database' based on nucleotide similarity"
                     /label="Tndr"
     misc_RNA        complement(3900..4007)
                     /name="RNA-I"
                     /note="Derived using Geneious Prime 2023.1.2 'Annotate
                     from Database' based on nucleotide similarity"
                     /label="RNA-I"
     misc_feature    4516..4662
                     /note="LB; left border. Identical to sequence near
                     agrocinopine synthase on Agrobacterium tumefaciens strain
                     1D1460 plasmid pTi1D1460 (CP032929 nucleotides 161,573 -
                     161,719). "
                     /note="Derived using Geneious Prime 2023.1.2 'Annotate
                     from Database' based on nucleotide similarity"
                     /label="LB; left border"
     misc_feature    4585..4609
                     /note="T-DNA left border sequence (Thole et al., (2007)
                     Plant Physiol 145:1211-1219)"
                     /note="Derived using Geneious Prime 2023.1.2 'Annotate
                     from Database' based on nucleotide similarity"
                     /label="misc"
     terminator      complement(4701..5408)
                     /note="OCS terminator"
                     /note="octopine synthase terminator"
                     /note="Derived using Geneious Prime 2023.1.2 'Annotate
                     from Database' based on nucleotide similarity"
                     /label="OCS terminator"
     CDS             complement(5416..5934)
                     /gene="p19"
                     /note="Tombusvirus RNA silencing suppressor 19 kDa
                     protein; similar to CAC01277.1; characterized in PubMed ID
                     18944038"
                     /codon_start=1
                     /transl_table=11
                     /product="RNA silencing suppressor 19 kDa protein"
                     /protein_id="AIN46664.1"
                     /db_xref="GI:684152027"
                     /note="Derived using Geneious Prime 2023.1.2 'Annotate
                     from Database' based on protein similarity"
                     /label="p19 CDS"
     promoter        complement(5939..6319)
                     /note="mas1'-2' mannopine synthase promoter; mas2' drives
                     MCS2 ORF; mas1' truncated by 96 nt; enhancer elements,
                     TATA box, and start codon missing"
                     /note="Derived using Geneious Prime 2023.1.2 'Annotate
                     from Database' based on nucleotide similarity"
                     /label="truncated MAS promoter"
     promoter        6359..7102
                     /note="Double CaMV 35S"
                     /note="Derived using Geneious Prime 2023.1.2 'Annotate
                     from Database' based on nucleotide similarity"
                     /label="2x35S pro (Plant Parts Kit)"
     misc_feature    7135..7189
                     /note="TMV Omega; translational enhancer from the tobacco
                     mosaic virus 5'-leader sequence (Gallie et al., 1988)"
                     /note="Derived using Geneious Prime 2023.1.2 'Annotate
                     from Database' based on nucleotide similarity"
                     /label="TMV Omega (Plant parts kit)"
     sig_peptide     7197..7286
                     /peptide="MGFVLFSQLPSFLLVSTLLLFLVISHSCRA"
                     /note="Derived using Geneious Prime 2023.1.2 'Annotate
                     from Database' based on protein similarity"
                     /label="signal peptide"
     CDS             7197..7286
                     /codon_start=1
                     /transl_table=1
                     /note="Nicotiana tabacum PR1a signal peptide (AA 1 to 30)"
                     /note="Derived using Geneious Prime 2023.1.2 'Annotate
                     from Database' based on protein similarity"
                     /label="NtPR1a SP CDS"
     CDS             join(7287,7477..>7481)
                     /label="GlyGly-Linker"
     intron          7288..7476
                     /Note="Portable intron (PIV2 aka IV2)"
                     /note="Derived using Geneious Prime 2023.1.2 'Annotate
                     from Database' based on nucleotide similarity"
                     /label="PIV2"
     CDS             <7482..>7784
                     /label="PIP1 #0"
     CDS             <7785..>7868
                     /label="PIP1 #1"
     CDS             <7869..>7967
                     /label="PIP1 #2"
     CDS             <7968..>8039
                     /label="RCR3 #3"
     CDS             <8040..>8159
                     /label="PIP1 #4"
     CDS             <8160..>8300
                     /gene="pip1"
                     /codon_start=1
                     /product="phytophthora-inhibited protease 1"
                     /protein_id="ABG23376.1"
                     /db_xref="GI:108937128"
                     /label="PIP1 - Part 5"
     Mutation        8184..8186
                     /created_by="User"
                     /modified_by="User"
                     /label="N>S"
     Mutation        8187..8189
                     /created_by="User"
                     /modified_by="User"
                     /label="D>Q"
     Mutation        8190..8192
                     /created_by="User"
                     /modified_by="User"
                     /label="E>D"
     Mutation        8196..8198
                     /created_by="User"
                     /modified_by="User"
                     /label="H>Q"
     Mutation        8226..8228
                     /created_by="User"
                     /label="S>N"
     Mutation        8232..8234
                     /created_by="User"
                     /label="N>A"
     Mutation        8235..8237
                     /created_by="User"
                     /label="S>D"
     Mutation        8277..8279
                     /created_by="User"
                     /label="S>D"
     Mutation        8292..8294
                     /created_by="User"
                     /label="T>Q"
     CDS             <8301..8429
                     /label="RCR3 #6"
     terminator      8434..8637
                     /note="CaMV poly(A) signal; cauliflower mosaic virus
                     polyadenylation signal"
                     /note="Plant parts kit"
                     /note="Derived using Geneious Prime 2023.1.2 'Annotate
                     from Database' based on nucleotide similarity"
                     /label="35S terminator"
     misc_feature    complement(8683..8837)
                     /note="RB; Right border. Identical to sequence near
                     D-nopaline dehydrogenase on Agrobacterium tumefaciens
                     strain 1D1460 plasmid pTi1D1460 (CP032929 nucleotides
                     186,435 - 186,589). "
                     /note="Derived using Geneious Prime 2023.1.2 'Annotate
                     from Database' based on nucleotide similarity"
                     /label="RB"
     misc_feature    8701..8725
                     /note="T-DNA right border sequence (Thole et al., (2007)
                     Plant Physiol 145:1211-1219)"
                     /note="Derived using Geneious Prime 2023.1.2 'Annotate
                     from Database' based on nucleotide similarity"
                     /label="misc"
ORIGIN      
        1 cgtgcggctg catgaaatcc tggccggttt gtctgatgcc aagctggcgg cctggccggc
       61 cagcttggcc gctgaagaaa ccgagcgccg ccgtctaaaa aggtgatgtg tatttgagta
      121 aaacagcttg cgtcatgcgg tcgctgcgta tatgatgcga tgagtaaata aacaaatacg
      181 caaggggaac gcatgaaggt tatcgctgta cttaaccaga aaggcgggtc aggcaagacg
      241 accatcgcaa cccatctagc ccgcgccctg caactcgccg gggccgatgt tctgttagtc
      301 gattccgatc cccagggcag tgcccgcgat tgggcggccg tgcgggaaga tcaaccgcta
      361 accgttgtcg gcatcgaccg cccgacgatt gaccgcgacg tgaaggccat cggccggcgc
      421 gacttcgtag tgatcgacgg agcgccccag gcggcggact tggctgtgtc cgcgatcaag
      481 gcagccgact tcgtgctgat tccggtgcag ccaagccctt acgacatatg ggccaccgcc
      541 gacctggtgg agctggttaa gcagcgcatt gaggtcacgg atggaaggct acaagcggcc
      601 tttgtcgtgt cgcgggcgat caaaggcacg cgcatcggcg gtgaggttgc cgaggcgctg
      661 gccgggtacg agctgcccat tcttgagtcc cgtatcacgc agcgcgtgag ctacccaggc
      721 actgccgccg ccggcacaac cgttcttgaa tcagaacccg agggcgacgc tgcccgcgag
      781 gtccaggcgc tggccgctga aattaaatca aaactcattt gagttaatga ggtaaagaga
      841 aaatgagcaa aagcacaaac acgctaagtg ccggccgtcc gagcgcacgc agcagcaagg
      901 ctgcaacgtt ggccagcctg gcagacacgc cagccatgaa gcgggtcaac tttcagttgc
      961 cggcggagga tcacaccaag ctgaagatgt acgcggtacg ccaaggcaag accattaccg
     1021 agctgctatc tgaatacatc gcgcagctac cagagtaaat gagcaaatga ataaatgagt
     1081 agatgaattt tagcggctaa aggaggcggc atggaaaatc aagaacaacc aggcaccgac
     1141 gccgtggaat gccccatgtg tggaggaacg ggcggttggc caggcgtaag cggctgggtt
     1201 gtctgccggc cctgcaatgg cactggaacc cccaagcccg aggaatcggc gtgacggtcg
     1261 caaaccatcc ggcccggtac aaatcggcgc ggcgctgggt gatgacctgg tggagaagtt
     1321 gaaggccgcg caggccgccc agcggcaacg catcgaggca gaagcacgcc ccggtgaatc
     1381 gtggcaagcg gccgctgatc gaatccgcaa agaatcccgg caaccgccgg cagccggtgc
     1441 gccgtcgatt aggaagccgc ccaagggcga cgagcaacca gattttttcg ttccgatgct
     1501 ctatgacgtg ggcacccgcg atagtcgcag catcatggac gtggccgttt tccgtctgtc
     1561 gaagcgtgac cgacgagctg gcgaggtgat ccgctacgag cttccagacg ggcacgtaga
     1621 ggtttccgca gggccggccg gcatggccag tgtgtgggat tacgacctgg tactgatggc
     1681 ggtttcccat ctaaccgaat ccatgaaccg ataccgggaa gggaagggag acaagcccgg
     1741 ccgcgtgttc cgtccacacg ttgcggacgt actcaagttc tgccggcgag ccgatggcgg
     1801 aaagcagaaa gacgacctgg tagaaacctg cattcggtta aacaccacgc acgttgccat
     1861 gcagcgtacg aagaaggcca agaacggccg cctggtgacg gtatccgagg gtgaagcctt
     1921 gattagccgc tacaagatcg taaagagcga aaccgggcgg ccggagtaca tcgagatcga
     1981 gctagctgat tggatgtacc gcgagatcac agaaggcaag aacccggacg tgctgacggt
     2041 tcaccccgat tactttttga tcgatcccgg catcggccgt tttctctacc gcctggcacg
     2101 ccgcgccgca ggcaaggcag aagccagatg gttgttcaag acgatctacg aacgcagtgg
     2161 cagcgccgga gagttcaaga agttctgttt caccgtgcgc aagctgatcg ggtcaaatga
     2221 cctgccggag tacgatttga aggaggaggc ggggcaggct ggcccgatcc tagtcatgcg
     2281 ctaccgcaac ctgatcgagg gcgaagcatc cgccggttcc taatgtacgg agcagatgct
     2341 agggcaaatt gccctagcag gggaaaaagg tcgaaaaagc ttctttcctg tggatagcac
     2401 gtacattggg aacccaaagc cgtacattgg gaaccggaac ccgtacattg ggaacccaaa
     2461 gccgtacatt gggaaccggt cacacatgta agtgactgat ataaaagaga aaaaaggcga
     2521 tttttccgcc taaaactctt taaaacttat taaaactctt aaaacccgcc tggcctgtgc
     2581 ataactgtct ggccagcgca cagccgaaca gctgcaaaaa gcgcctaccc ttcggtcgct
     2641 gcgctcccta cgccccgccg cttcgcgtcg gcctatcgcg gccgctggcc gctcaaaaat
     2701 ggctggccta cggccaggca atctaccagg gcgcggacaa gccgcgccgt cgccactcga
     2761 ccgccggcgc ccacatcaag gctccgagtg cgcggaaccc ctatttgttt atttttctaa
     2821 atacattcaa atatgtatcc gctcatgaga caataaccct gataaatgct tcaataatat
     2881 tgaaaaagga agagtatggc taaaatgaga atatcaccgg aattgaaaaa actgatcgaa
     2941 aaataccgct gcgtaaaaga tacggaagga atgtctcctg ctaaggtata taagctggtg
     3001 ggagaaaatg aaaacctata tttaaaaatg acggacagcc ggtataaagg gaccacctat
     3061 gatgtggaac gggaaaagga catgatgcta tggctggaag gaaagctgcc tgttccaaag
     3121 gtcctgcact ttgaacggca tgatggctgg agcaatctgc tcatgagtga ggccgatggc
     3181 gtcctttgct cggaagagta tgaagatgaa caaagccctg aaaagattat cgagctgtat
     3241 gcggagtgca tcaggctctt tcactccatc gacatatcgg attgtcccta tacgaatagc
     3301 ttagacagcc gcttagccga attggattac ttactgaata acgatctggc cgatgtggat
     3361 tgcgaaaact gggaagagga cactccattt aaagatccgc gcgagctgta tgatttttta
     3421 aagacggaaa agcccgaaga ggaacttgtc ttttcccacg gcgacctggg agacagcaac
     3481 atctttgtga aagatggcaa agtaagtggc tttattgatc ttgggagaag cggcagggcg
     3541 gacaagtggt atgacattgc cttctgcgtc cggtcgctca gggaggatat cggggaagaa
     3601 cagtatgtcg agctattttt tgacttactg gggatcaagc ctgattggga gaaaataaaa
     3661 tattatattt tactggatga attgttttag ctgtcagacc aagtttactc atatatactt
     3721 tagattgatt taaaacttca tttttaattt aaaaggatct aggtgaagat cctttttgat
     3781 aatctcatga ccaaaatccc ttaacgtgag ttttcgttcc actgagcgtc agaccccgta
     3841 gaaaagatca aaggatcttc ttgagatcct ttttttctgc gcgtaatctg ctgcttgcaa
     3901 acaaaaaaac caccgctacc agcggtggtt tgtttgccgg atcaagagct accaactctt
     3961 tttccgaagg taactggctt cagcagagcg cagataccaa atactgttct tctagtgtag
     4021 ccgtagttag gccaccactt caagaactct gtagcaccgc ctacatacct cgctctgcta
     4081 atcctgttac cagtggctgc tgccagtggc gataagtcgt gtcttaccgg gttggactca
     4141 agacgatagt taccggataa ggcgcagcgg tcgggctgaa cggggggttc gtgcacacag
     4201 cccagcttgg agcgaacgac ctacaccgaa ctgagatacc tacagcgtga gctatgagaa
     4261 agcgccacgc ttcccgaagg gagaaaggcg gacaggtatc cggtaagcgg cagggtcgga
     4321 acaggagagc gcacgaggga gcttccaggg ggaaacgcct ggtatcttta tagtcctgtc
     4381 gggtttcgcc acctctgact tgagcgtcga tttttgtgat gctcgtcagg ggggcggagc
     4441 ctatggaaaa acgccagcaa cgcggccttt ttacggttcc tgctcggatc tgttggaccg
     4501 gacagtagtc atggttgatg ggctgcctgt atcgagtggt gattttgtgc cgagctgccg
     4561 gtcggggagc tgttggctgg ctggtggcag gatatattgt ggtgtaaaca aattgacgct
     4621 tagacaactt aataacacat tgcggacgtt tttaatgtac tggggttgaa cactctgtgc
     4681 cgaattcgga tccagcggtc ctgctgagcc tcgacatgtt gtcgcaaaat tcgccctgga
     4741 cccgcccaac gatttgtcgt cactgtcaag gtttgacctg cacttcattt ggggcccaca
     4801 tacaccaaaa aaatgctgca taattctcgg ggcagcaagt cggttacccg gccgccgtgc
     4861 tggaccgggt tgaatggtgc ccgtaacttt cggtagagcg gacggccaat actcaacttc
     4921 aaggaatctc acccatgcgc gccggcgggg aaccggagtt cccttcagtg agcgttatta
     4981 gttcgccgct cggtgtgtcg tagatactag cccctggggc acttttgaaa tttgaataag
     5041 atttatgtaa tcagtctttt aggtttgacc ggttctgccg ctttttttaa aattggattt
     5101 gtaataataa aacgcaattg tttgttattg tggcgctcta tcatagatgt cgctataaac
     5161 ctattcagca caatatattg ttttcatttt aatattgtac atataagtag tagggtacaa
     5221 tcagtaaatt gaacggagaa tattattcat aaaaatacga tagtaacggg tgatatattc
     5281 attagaatga accgaaaccg gcggtaagga tctgagctac acatgctcag gttttttaca
     5341 acgtgcacaa cagaattgaa agcaaatatc atgcgatcat aggcttctcg catatctcat
     5401 taaagcagga caagcttact cgctttcttt ttcgaaagtt tgagtacctt cagggcatcc
     5461 tcttgataca ttactttcca cttcgattgg ggcaagctgt agcagttctt gcttagaccg
     5521 aattgccatc tcacagagat gctgaagagt tcgcgaccct ccagaaacgg tgatactaac
     5581 tcctcgaaac cgaatactat aggtacatcc gatctggtcg aaaccgaaaa atcgagatgc
     5641 tgcatagtta accgaatctc ccgtccaaga tccaaggact ctgtgcagtg aagcttccgt
     5701 cctgtcgtat ctgagatatc tcttaaatac aactttcccg aaaccccagc tttccttgaa
     5761 accaagggga ttatcttgat tcgaattcgt ctcatcgtta tgtagccgcc actcagtcca
     5821 actcggactt tcgtcaggaa gtttgaaggg agaagtggta cctcctgatc ctccatccca
     5881 acgttcactg ttagcttgtt ccctagcgtc gtttccttgt atagctcgtt ccatcattcg
     5941 atttggtgta tcgagattgg ttatgaaatt cagatgctag tgtaatgtat tggtaatttg
     6001 ggaagatata ataggaagca aggctattta tccatttctg aaaaggcgaa atggcgtcac
     6061 cgcgagcgtc acgcgcattc cgttcttgct gtaaagcgtt gtttggtaca cttttgacta
     6121 gcgaggcttg gcgtgtcagc gtatctattc aaaagtcgtt aatggctgcg gatcaagaaa
     6181 aagttggaat agaaacagaa tacccgcgaa attcaggccc ggttgccatg tcctacacgc
     6241 cgaaataaac gaccaaatta gtagaaaaat aaaaactgac taggatactt acgtcacgtc
     6301 ttgcgcactg atttgaaaaa tctcaatata aactccgcaa gaattcaagc ttggaggtca
     6361 acatggtgga gcacgacact ctggtctact ccaaaaatgt caaagataca gtctcagaag
     6421 atcaaagggc tattgagact tttcaacaaa ggataatttc gggaaacctc ctcggattcc
     6481 attgcccagc tatctgtcac ttcatcgaaa ggacagtaga aaaggaaggt ggctcctaca
     6541 aatgccatca ttgcgataaa ggaaaggcta tcattcaaga tctctctgcc gacagtggtc
     6601 ccaaagatgg acccccaccc acgaggagca tcgtggaaaa agaagaggtt ccaaccacgt
     6661 ctacaaagca agtggattga tgtgataaca tggtggagca cgacactctg gtctactcca
     6721 aaaatgtcaa agatacagtc tcagaagatc aaagggctat tgagactttt caacaaagga
     6781 taatttcggg aaacctcctc ggattccatt gcccagctat ctgtcacttc atcgaaagga
     6841 cagtagaaaa ggaaggtggc tcctacaaat gccatcattg cgataaagga aaggctatca
     6901 ttcaagatct ctctgccgac agtggtccca aagatggacc cccacccacg aggagcatcg
     6961 tggaaaaaga agaggttcca accacgtcta caaagcaagt ggattgatgt gacatctcca
     7021 ctgacgtaag ggatgacgca caatcccact atccttcgca agacccttcc tctatataag
     7081 gaagttcatt tcatttggag aggacacgct cgagtataag agctcatttt tacaacaatt
     7141 accaacaaca acaaacaaca aacaacatta caattacatt tacaattatc gatacaatgg
     7201 gatttgttct cttttcacaa ttgccttcat ttcttcttgt ctctacactt ctcttattcc
     7261 tagtaatatc ccactcttgc cgtgcaggta agtttctgct tctacctttg atatatatat
     7321 aataattatc attaattagt agtaatataa tatttcaaat atttttttca aaataaaaga
     7381 atgtagtata tagcaattgc ttttctgtag tttataagtg tgtatatttt aatttataac
     7441 ttttctaata tatgaccaaa atttgttgat gtgcaggagg tcgcaactta aaagaattat
     7501 ccatgcttga aaggcatgaa aattggatgg ttcatcatgg acgtgtatac aaagatgata
     7561 tagaaaaaga acaccgcttc aagacattca aggaaaacgt tgagttcatc gaatctttca
     7621 acaagaacgg aactcaacgt tataagctag ccgtcaataa atatgctgat ctgaccactg
     7681 aggaattcac aacatcattt atggggctcg acacttcatt actatcccag caagaatcaa
     7741 cagctacaac aacgtccttt aaatatgata gtgtgactga agtgccgaat agcatggact
     7801 ggagaaagag agggagtgtc acaggagtca aggatcaagg tgtatgtgga tgttgttggg
     7861 cattttctgc ggccgcggct atagaaggag catatcaaat tgcaaacaac gaactaatct
     7921 ctctttcaga gcaacaacta ttggattgct ctacgcagaa caaaggctgc aacggaggtt
     7981 taatgacgaa tgcattcgat tttatcatag aaaatggtgg aatttcaagg gaatcagact
     8041 atccttatga agaagctcaa aatgtttgca agaccgaaca accagcagca gttactatca
     8101 atggctacga agtcgtacca tctgacgagt catcgttgtt gaaagctgta gtgaatcagc
     8161 ctatttctgt tggtattgcg gctagccaag attttcagat gtacggaagt ggaatatatg
     8221 atggaaactg tgccgataga ctgaatcatg cagtgacagt tataggttat gggacagatg
     8281 aagaagatgg tcagaaatat tggttgttga agaattcatg gggaacaagt tggggcgaga
     8341 atgggtttat gaaaattata agagattctg gggatccttc aggtctttgt gatatcgcaa
     8401 agatgtcatc ttatccaaac atagcatgag cttctctagc tagagtcgat cgacaagctc
     8461 gagtttctcc ataataatgt gtgagtagtt cccagataag ggaattaggg ttcctatagg
     8521 gtttcgctca tgtgttgagc atataagaaa cccttagtat gtatttgtat ttgtaaaata
     8581 cttctatcaa taaaatttct aattcctaaa accaaaatcc agtactaaaa tccagatcgc
     8641 tactagagga tgcacatgtg accgagggac acgaagtgat ccgtttaaac tatcagtgtt
     8701 tgacaggata tattggcggg taaacctaag agaaaagagc gtttattaga ataatcggat
     8761 atttaaaagg gcgtgaaaag gtttatccgt tcgtccattt gtatgtgcat gccaaccaca
     8821 gggttcccct cgggagtcag c
//
