# Supplementary material for: Bioengineering secreted proteases converts divergent Rcr3 orthologs and paralogs into extracellular immune co-receptors
Source: bioRxiv preprint, doi:10.1101/2024.02.14.580413, version 2 (2024-05-23)
Supplement: Dataset S2 [file 580413_file07.zip › S2_Dataset/pJK100-023.gb]

LOCUS       pJK100-023              7156 bp    DNA     circular UNA 29-JAN-2024
DEFINITION  pL2M-2x35S::NtPR1a-P0P1R2P3R4R5P6.
ACCESSION   urn.local...2cw0-ecqffyl
VERSION     urn.local...2cw0-ecqffyl
KEYWORDS    .
SOURCE      
  ORGANISM  .
FEATURES             Location/Qualifiers
     misc_feature    1..2785
                     /note="pVS1ori short"
                     /note="Derived using Geneious Prime 2023.1.2 'Annotate
                     from Database' based on nucleotide similarity"
                     /label="pVS1ori short"
     CDS             193..822
                     /note="StaA; similar to IncC2"
                     /codon_start=1
                     /transl_table=11
                     /product="pVS1 partitioning protein"
                     /protein_id="AAD19678.1"
                     /db_xref="GI:4378781"
                     /note="Derived using Geneious Prime 2023.1.2 'Annotate
                     from Database' based on protein similarity"
                     /label="pVS1 partitioning protein CDS"
     CDS             843..1058
                     /note="ORF3; not required for stable maintenance"
                     /codon_start=1
                     /transl_table=11
                     /product="hypothetical protein"
                     /protein_id="AAD19679.1"
                     /db_xref="GI:4378782"
                     /note="Derived using Geneious Prime 2023.1.2 'Annotate
                     from Database' based on protein similarity"
                     /label="hypothetical protein CDS"
     misc_feature    1089..1101
                     /name="KorB box"
                     /note="KorB box"
                     /note="Derived using Geneious Prime 2023.1.2 'Annotate
                     from Database' based on nucleotide similarity"
                     /label="KorB box"
     CDS             1217..2323
                     /note="RepA"
                     /transl_table=11
                     /product="pVS1 replication protein"
                     /protein_id="AAD19680.1"
                     /db_xref="GI:4378783"
                     /note="Derived using Geneious Prime 2023.1.2 'Annotate
                     from Database' based on protein similarity"
                     /label="pVS1 replication protein CDS"
     rep_origin      2389..2583
                     /note="pVS1 origin of replication"
                     /note="Derived using Geneious Prime 2023.1.2 'Annotate
                     from Database' based on nucleotide similarity"
                     /label="pVS1 origin of replication rep origin"
     misc_feature    2389..2396
                     /note="DnaA box"
                     /note="Derived using Geneious Prime 2023.1.2 'Annotate
                     from Database' based on nucleotide similarity"
                     /label="DnaA box"
     repeat_region   2400..2483
                     /note="21 bp repeats"
                     /rpt_type="direct"
                     /note="Derived using Geneious Prime 2023.1.2 'Annotate
                     from Database' based on nucleotide similarity"
                     /label="21 bp repeats repeat region"
     misc_feature    2484..2575
                     /note="AT-rich region"
                     /note="Derived using Geneious Prime 2023.1.2 'Annotate
                     from Database' based on nucleotide similarity"
                     /label="AT-rich region"
     misc_feature    2576..2583
                     /note="DnaA box"
                     /note="Derived using Geneious Prime 2023.1.2 'Annotate
                     from Database' based on nucleotide similarity"
                     /label="DnaA box"
     promoter        2791..2895
                     /gene="bla"
                     /note="AmpR promoter"
                     /note="Derived using Geneious Prime 2023.1.2 'Annotate
                     from Database' based on nucleotide similarity"
                     /label="bla promoter"
     CDS             2896..3690
                     /gene="aphA"
                     /function="kanamycin resistance"
                     /codon_start=1
                     /transl_table=11
                     /product="aminoglycoside 3'-phosphotransferase"
                     /protein_id="ADZ30886.1"
                     /db_xref="GI:325559604"
                     /note="Derived using Geneious Prime 2023.1.2 'Annotate
                     from Database' based on protein similarity"
                     /label="aphA CDS"
     terminator      3691..3838
                     /Note="Beta-lactamase TEM terminator"
                     /note="Derived using Geneious Prime 2023.1.2 'Annotate
                     from Database' based on nucleotide similarity"
                     /label="bla terminator"
     terminator      complement(3840..3878)
                     /name="Tndr"
                     /note="rho independent terminator"
                     /note="Derived using Geneious Prime 2023.1.2 'Annotate
                     from Database' based on nucleotide similarity"
                     /label="Tndr"
     rep_origin      3881..4449
                     /direction="RIGHT"
                     /note="high-copy-number ColE1/pMB1/pBR322/pUC origin of 
                     replication; ori"
                     /note="Derived using Geneious Prime 2023.1.2 'Annotate
                     from Database' based on nucleotide similarity"
                     /label="ori rep origin"
     misc_RNA        3897..4449
                     /name="RNA-II"
                     /note="Derived using Geneious Prime 2023.1.2 'Annotate
                     from Database' based on nucleotide similarity"
                     /label="RNA-II"
     terminator      complement(3898..3931)
                     /name="Tndr"
                     /note="rho independent terminator"
                     /note="Derived using Geneious Prime 2023.1.2 'Annotate
                     from Database' based on nucleotide similarity"
                     /label="Tndr"
     misc_RNA        complement(3900..4007)
                     /name="RNA-I"
                     /note="Derived using Geneious Prime 2023.1.2 'Annotate
                     from Database' based on nucleotide similarity"
                     /label="RNA-I"
     misc_feature    4516..4662
                     /note="LB; left border. Identical to sequence near
                     agrocinopine synthase on Agrobacterium tumefaciens strain
                     1D1460 plasmid pTi1D1460 (CP032929 nucleotides 161,573 -
                     161,719). "
                     /note="Derived using Geneious Prime 2023.1.2 'Annotate
                     from Database' based on nucleotide similarity"
                     /label="LB; left border"
     misc_feature    4585..4609
                     /note="T-DNA left border sequence (Thole et al., (2007)
                     Plant Physiol 145:1211-1219)"
                     /note="Derived using Geneious Prime 2023.1.2 'Annotate
                     from Database' based on nucleotide similarity"
                     /label="misc"
     promoter        4700..5443
                     /note="Double CaMV 35S"
                     /note="Derived using Geneious Prime 2023.1.2 'Annotate
                     from Database' based on nucleotide similarity"
                     /label="2x35S pro (Plant Parts Kit)"
     misc_feature    5476..5530
                     /note="TMV Omega; translational enhancer from the tobacco
                     mosaic virus 5'-leader sequence (Gallie et al., 1988)"
                     /note="Derived using Geneious Prime 2023.1.2 'Annotate
                     from Database' based on nucleotide similarity"
                     /label="TMV Omega (Plant parts kit)"
     sig_peptide     5538..5627
                     /peptide="MGFVLFSQLPSFLLVSTLLLFLVISHSCRA"
                     /note="Derived using Geneious Prime 2023.1.2 'Annotate
                     from Database' based on protein similarity"
                     /label="signal peptide"
     CDS             5538..5627
                     /codon_start=1
                     /transl_table=1
                     /note="Nicotiana tabacum PR1a signal peptide (AA 1 to 30)"
                     /note="Derived using Geneious Prime 2023.1.2 'Annotate
                     from Database' based on protein similarity"
                     /label="NtPR1a SP CDS"
     CDS             join(5628,5818..5822)
                     /label="linker CDS"
     intron          5629..5817
                     /Note="Portable intron (PIV2 aka IV2)"
                     /note="Derived using Geneious Prime 2023.1.2 'Annotate
                     from Database' based on nucleotide similarity"
                     /label="PIV2"
     CDS             <5823..>6125
                     /gene="pip1"
                     /product="phytophthora-inhibited protease 1"
                     /protein_id="ABG23376.1"
                     /db_xref="GI:108937128"
                     /note="Derived using Geneious Prime 2020.1.1 'Annotate
                     from Database' based on nucleotide similarity"
                     /label="Pip1 pro-domain fragment CDS"
     CDS             <6126..>6206
                     /gene="pip1"
                     /product="phytophthora-inhibited protease 1"
                     /protein_id="ABG23376.1"
                     /db_xref="GI:108937128"
                     /note="Derived using Geneious Prime 2020.1.1 'Annotate
                     from Database' based on nucleotide similarity"
                     /label="Pip1 fragment 1 CDS"
     CDS             <6207..>6311
                     /gene="Rcr3"
                     /note="required for Cf-2-dependent disease resistance"
                     /product="cysteine protease"
                     /protein_id="AAM19207.1"
                     /db_xref="GI:20334373"
                     /note="Derived using Geneious Prime 2020.1.1 'Annotate
                     from Database' based on nucleotide similarity"
                     /label="Rcr3pim fragment 2 CDS"
     CDS             <6312..>6386
                     /gene="pip1"
                     /product="phytophthora-inhibited protease 1"
                     /protein_id="ABG23376.1"
                     /db_xref="GI:108937128"
                     /note="Derived using Geneious Prime 2020.1.1 'Annotate
                     from Database' based on nucleotide similarity"
                     /label="Pip1 fragment 3 CDS"
     CDS             <6387..>6509
                     /gene="Rcr3"
                     /note="required for Cf-2-dependent disease resistance"
                     /product="cysteine protease"
                     /protein_id="AAM19207.1"
                     /db_xref="GI:20334373"
                     /note="Derived using Geneious Prime 2020.1.1 'Annotate
                     from Database' based on nucleotide similarity"
                     /label="Rcr3pim fragment 4 CDS"
     CDS             <6510..>6647
                     /gene="Rcr3"
                     /note="required for Cf-2-dependent disease resistance"
                     /product="cysteine protease"
                     /protein_id="AAM19207.1"
                     /db_xref="GI:20334373"
                     /note="Derived using Geneious Prime 2020.1.1 'Annotate
                     from Database' based on nucleotide similarity"
                     /label="Rcr3pim fragment 5 CDS"
     CDS             <6648..6773
                     /gene="pip1"
                     /product="phytophthora-inhibited protease 1"
                     /protein_id="ABG23376.1"
                     /db_xref="GI:108937128"
                     /note="Derived using Geneious Prime 2020.1.1 'Annotate
                     from Database' based on nucleotide similarity"
                     /label="Pip1 fragment 6 CDS"
     terminator      6778..6981
                     /note="CaMV poly(A) signal; cauliflower mosaic virus
                     polyadenylation signal"
                     /note="Plant parts kit"
                     /note="Derived using Geneious Prime 2023.1.2 'Annotate
                     from Database' based on nucleotide similarity"
                     /label="35S terminator"
     misc_feature    complement(7027..7152)
                     /note="RB; Right border. Identical to sequence near
                     D-nopaline dehydrogenase on Agrobacterium tumefaciens
                     strain 1D1460 plasmid pTi1D1460. Partial RB overdrive
                     sequence (CP032929 nucleotides 186,435 - 186,560)."
                     /label="RB partial overdrive sequence"
     misc_feature    7045..7069
                     /note="T-DNA right border sequence (Thole et al., (2007)
                     Plant Physiol 145:1211-1219)"
                     /note="Derived using Geneious Prime 2023.1.2 'Annotate
                     from Database' based on nucleotide similarity"
                     /label="misc"
ORIGIN      
        1 cgtgcggctg catgaaatcc tggccggttt gtctgatgcc aagctggcgg cctggccggc
       61 cagcttggcc gctgaagaaa ccgagcgccg ccgtctaaaa aggtgatgtg tatttgagta
      121 aaacagcttg cgtcatgcgg tcgctgcgta tatgatgcga tgagtaaata aacaaatacg
      181 caaggggaac gcatgaaggt tatcgctgta cttaaccaga aaggcgggtc aggcaagacg
      241 accatcgcaa cccatctagc ccgcgccctg caactcgccg gggccgatgt tctgttagtc
      301 gattccgatc cccagggcag tgcccgcgat tgggcggccg tgcgggaaga tcaaccgcta
      361 accgttgtcg gcatcgaccg cccgacgatt gaccgcgacg tgaaggccat cggccggcgc
      421 gacttcgtag tgatcgacgg agcgccccag gcggcggact tggctgtgtc cgcgatcaag
      481 gcagccgact tcgtgctgat tccggtgcag ccaagccctt acgacatatg ggccaccgcc
      541 gacctggtgg agctggttaa gcagcgcatt gaggtcacgg atggaaggct acaagcggcc
      601 tttgtcgtgt cgcgggcgat caaaggcacg cgcatcggcg gtgaggttgc cgaggcgctg
      661 gccgggtacg agctgcccat tcttgagtcc cgtatcacgc agcgcgtgag ctacccaggc
      721 actgccgccg ccggcacaac cgttcttgaa tcagaacccg agggcgacgc tgcccgcgag
      781 gtccaggcgc tggccgctga aattaaatca aaactcattt gagttaatga ggtaaagaga
      841 aaatgagcaa aagcacaaac acgctaagtg ccggccgtcc gagcgcacgc agcagcaagg
      901 ctgcaacgtt ggccagcctg gcagacacgc cagccatgaa gcgggtcaac tttcagttgc
      961 cggcggagga tcacaccaag ctgaagatgt acgcggtacg ccaaggcaag accattaccg
     1021 agctgctatc tgaatacatc gcgcagctac cagagtaaat gagcaaatga ataaatgagt
     1081 agatgaattt tagcggctaa aggaggcggc atggaaaatc aagaacaacc aggcaccgac
     1141 gccgtggaat gccccatgtg tggaggaacg ggcggttggc caggcgtaag cggctgggtt
     1201 gtctgccggc cctgcaatgg cactggaacc cccaagcccg aggaatcggc gtgacggtcg
     1261 caaaccatcc ggcccggtac aaatcggcgc ggcgctgggt gatgacctgg tggagaagtt
     1321 gaaggccgcg caggccgccc agcggcaacg catcgaggca gaagcacgcc ccggtgaatc
     1381 gtggcaagcg gccgctgatc gaatccgcaa agaatcccgg caaccgccgg cagccggtgc
     1441 gccgtcgatt aggaagccgc ccaagggcga cgagcaacca gattttttcg ttccgatgct
     1501 ctatgacgtg ggcacccgcg atagtcgcag catcatggac gtggccgttt tccgtctgtc
     1561 gaagcgtgac cgacgagctg gcgaggtgat ccgctacgag cttccagacg ggcacgtaga
     1621 ggtttccgca gggccggccg gcatggccag tgtgtgggat tacgacctgg tactgatggc
     1681 ggtttcccat ctaaccgaat ccatgaaccg ataccgggaa gggaagggag acaagcccgg
     1741 ccgcgtgttc cgtccacacg ttgcggacgt actcaagttc tgccggcgag ccgatggcgg
     1801 aaagcagaaa gacgacctgg tagaaacctg cattcggtta aacaccacgc acgttgccat
     1861 gcagcgtacg aagaaggcca agaacggccg cctggtgacg gtatccgagg gtgaagcctt
     1921 gattagccgc tacaagatcg taaagagcga aaccgggcgg ccggagtaca tcgagatcga
     1981 gctagctgat tggatgtacc gcgagatcac agaaggcaag aacccggacg tgctgacggt
     2041 tcaccccgat tactttttga tcgatcccgg catcggccgt tttctctacc gcctggcacg
     2101 ccgcgccgca ggcaaggcag aagccagatg gttgttcaag acgatctacg aacgcagtgg
     2161 cagcgccgga gagttcaaga agttctgttt caccgtgcgc aagctgatcg ggtcaaatga
     2221 cctgccggag tacgatttga aggaggaggc ggggcaggct ggcccgatcc tagtcatgcg
     2281 ctaccgcaac ctgatcgagg gcgaagcatc cgccggttcc taatgtacgg agcagatgct
     2341 agggcaaatt gccctagcag gggaaaaagg tcgaaaaagc ttctttcctg tggatagcac
     2401 gtacattggg aacccaaagc cgtacattgg gaaccggaac ccgtacattg ggaacccaaa
     2461 gccgtacatt gggaaccggt cacacatgta agtgactgat ataaaagaga aaaaaggcga
     2521 tttttccgcc taaaactctt taaaacttat taaaactctt aaaacccgcc tggcctgtgc
     2581 ataactgtct ggccagcgca cagccgaaca gctgcaaaaa gcgcctaccc ttcggtcgct
     2641 gcgctcccta cgccccgccg cttcgcgtcg gcctatcgcg gccgctggcc gctcaaaaat
     2701 ggctggccta cggccaggca atctaccagg gcgcggacaa gccgcgccgt cgccactcga
     2761 ccgccggcgc ccacatcaag gctccgagtg cgcggaaccc ctatttgttt atttttctaa
     2821 atacattcaa atatgtatcc gctcatgaga caataaccct gataaatgct tcaataatat
     2881 tgaaaaagga agagtatggc taaaatgaga atatcaccgg aattgaaaaa actgatcgaa
     2941 aaataccgct gcgtaaaaga tacggaagga atgtctcctg ctaaggtata taagctggtg
     3001 ggagaaaatg aaaacctata tttaaaaatg acggacagcc ggtataaagg gaccacctat
     3061 gatgtggaac gggaaaagga catgatgcta tggctggaag gaaagctgcc tgttccaaag
     3121 gtcctgcact ttgaacggca tgatggctgg agcaatctgc tcatgagtga ggccgatggc
     3181 gtcctttgct cggaagagta tgaagatgaa caaagccctg aaaagattat cgagctgtat
     3241 gcggagtgca tcaggctctt tcactccatc gacatatcgg attgtcccta tacgaatagc
     3301 ttagacagcc gcttagccga attggattac ttactgaata acgatctggc cgatgtggat
     3361 tgcgaaaact gggaagagga cactccattt aaagatccgc gcgagctgta tgatttttta
     3421 aagacggaaa agcccgaaga ggaacttgtc ttttcccacg gcgacctggg agacagcaac
     3481 atctttgtga aagatggcaa agtaagtggc tttattgatc ttgggagaag cggcagggcg
     3541 gacaagtggt atgacattgc cttctgcgtc cggtcgctca gggaggatat cggggaagaa
     3601 cagtatgtcg agctattttt tgacttactg gggatcaagc ctgattggga gaaaataaaa
     3661 tattatattt tactggatga attgttttag ctgtcagacc aagtttactc atatatactt
     3721 tagattgatt taaaacttca tttttaattt aaaaggatct aggtgaagat cctttttgat
     3781 aatctcatga ccaaaatccc ttaacgtgag ttttcgttcc actgagcgtc agaccccgta
     3841 gaaaagatca aaggatcttc ttgagatcct ttttttctgc gcgtaatctg ctgcttgcaa
     3901 acaaaaaaac caccgctacc agcggtggtt tgtttgccgg atcaagagct accaactctt
     3961 tttccgaagg taactggctt cagcagagcg cagataccaa atactgttct tctagtgtag
     4021 ccgtagttag gccaccactt caagaactct gtagcaccgc ctacatacct cgctctgcta
     4081 atcctgttac cagtggctgc tgccagtggc gataagtcgt gtcttaccgg gttggactca
     4141 agacgatagt taccggataa ggcgcagcgg tcgggctgaa cggggggttc gtgcacacag
     4201 cccagcttgg agcgaacgac ctacaccgaa ctgagatacc tacagcgtga gctatgagaa
     4261 agcgccacgc ttcccgaagg gagaaaggcg gacaggtatc cggtaagcgg cagggtcgga
     4321 acaggagagc gcacgaggga gcttccaggg ggaaacgcct ggtatcttta tagtcctgtc
     4381 gggtttcgcc acctctgact tgagcgtcga tttttgtgat gctcgtcagg ggggcggagc
     4441 ctatggaaaa acgccagcaa cgcggccttt ttacggttcc tgctcggatc tgttggaccg
     4501 gacagtagtc atggttgatg ggctgcctgt atcgagtggt gattttgtgc cgagctgccg
     4561 gtcggggagc tgttggctgg ctggtggcag gatatattgt ggtgtaaaca aattgacgct
     4621 tagacaactt aataacacat tgcggacgtt tttaatgtac tggggttgaa cactctgtgc
     4681 cgaattcgga tccggaggtc aacatggtgg agcacgacac tctggtctac tccaaaaatg
     4741 tcaaagatac agtctcagaa gatcaaaggg ctattgagac ttttcaacaa aggataattt
     4801 cgggaaacct cctcggattc cattgcccag ctatctgtca cttcatcgaa aggacagtag
     4861 aaaaggaagg tggctcctac aaatgccatc attgcgataa aggaaaggct atcattcaag
     4921 atctctctgc cgacagtggt cccaaagatg gacccccacc cacgaggagc atcgtggaaa
     4981 aagaagaggt tccaaccacg tctacaaagc aagtggattg atgtgataac atggtggagc
     5041 acgacactct ggtctactcc aaaaatgtca aagatacagt ctcagaagat caaagggcta
     5101 ttgagacttt tcaacaaagg ataatttcgg gaaacctcct cggattccat tgcccagcta
     5161 tctgtcactt catcgaaagg acagtagaaa aggaaggtgg ctcctacaaa tgccatcatt
     5221 gcgataaagg aaaggctatc attcaagatc tctctgccga cagtggtccc aaagatggac
     5281 ccccacccac gaggagcatc gtggaaaaag aagaggttcc aaccacgtct acaaagcaag
     5341 tggattgatg tgacatctcc actgacgtaa gggatgacgc acaatcccac tatccttcgc
     5401 aagacccttc ctctatataa ggaagttcat ttcatttgga gaggacacgc tcgagtataa
     5461 gagctcattt ttacaacaat taccaacaac aacaaacaac aaacaacatt acaattacat
     5521 ttacaattat cgatacaatg ggatttgttc tcttttcaca attgccttca tttcttcttg
     5581 tctctacact tctcttattc ctagtaatat cccactcttg ccgtgcaggt aagtttctgc
     5641 ttctaccttt gatatatata taataattat cattaattag tagtaatata atatttcaaa
     5701 tatttttttc aaaataaaag aatgtagtat atagcaattg cttttctgta gtttataagt
     5761 gtgtatattt taatttataa cttttctaat atatgaccaa aatttgttga tgtgcaggag
     5821 gtcgcaactt aaaagaatta tccatgcttg aaaggcatga aaattggatg gttcatcatg
     5881 gacgtgtata caaagatgat atagaaaaag aacaccgctt caagacattc aaggaaaacg
     5941 ttgagttcat cgaatctttc aacaagaacg gaactcaacg ttataagcta gccgtcaata
     6001 aatatgctga tctgaccact gaggaattca caacatcatt tatggggctc gacacttcat
     6061 tactatccca gcaagaatca acagctacaa caacgtcctt taaatatgat agtgtgactg
     6121 aagtgccgaa tagcatggac tggagaaaga gagggagtgt cacaggagtc aaggatcaag
     6181 gtgtatgtgg atgttgttgg gcattttctg cagttggatc actagaagga gcctacaaaa
     6241 ttgcaacagg caacttgatg gaattctctg aacaggaact tctcgattgc accaccaaca
     6301 attatggctg cgagggcgga ctaatgactg tcgcttacga cttcttactt cagaacaatg
     6361 gcgggggcat taccacagag actaactatg aatacctagg tgaacagtac acatgcagaa
     6421 gccgagagaa aacagcagca gtgcaaataa gtagttataa agtcgtgcct gaaggtgaaa
     6481 catcactatt acaagccgta actaaacagc cagtgtccat tggaatagct gctagccaag
     6541 atttacagtt ttacgcggga ggaacttatg acggaaactg tgccgatcaa attaaccatg
     6601 ctgtaacagc gataggatat ggaactgatg aggaaggtca gaaatattgg atagtgaaga
     6661 attcatgggg gagtgattgg ggtgaggaag gatatatgag aattgctaga gatgttggag
     6721 ttgatggtgg ccattgtggc attgcaaagg ttgcgtcgtt ccctactgct tgagcttctc
     6781 tagctagagt cgatcgacaa gctcgagttt ctccataata atgtgtgagt agttcccaga
     6841 taagggaatt agggttccta tagggtttcg ctcatgtgtt gagcatataa gaaaccctta
     6901 gtatgtattt gtatttgtaa aatacttcta tcaataaaat ttctaattcc taaaaccaaa
     6961 atccagtact aaaatccaga tcgctgcaag aggatgcaca tgtgaccgag ggacacgaag
     7021 tgatccgttt aaactatcag tgtttgacag gatatattgg cgggtaaacc taagagaaaa
     7081 gagcgtttat tagaataatc ggatatttaa aagggcgtga aaaggtttat ccgttcgtcc
     7141 atttgtatgt gccagc
//
