# Supplementary material for: Bioengineering secreted proteases converts divergent Rcr3 orthologs and paralogs into extracellular immune co-receptors
Source: bioRxiv preprint, doi:10.1101/2024.02.14.580413, version 2 (2024-05-23)
Supplement: Dataset S2 [file 580413_file07.zip › S2_Dataset/pJK049-057.gb]

LOCUS       pJK049-057              3196 bp    DNA     circular UNA 29-JAN-2024
DEFINITION  pL0M-nsCDS1-P0R1R2R3P4P5P6.
ACCESSION   urn.local...2cwb-ecqffyn
VERSION     urn.local...2cwb-ecqffyn
KEYWORDS    .
SOURCE      
  ORGANISM  .
FEATURES             Location/Qualifiers
     terminator      1..95
                     /Note="recombinase family protein terminator"
                     /note="Derived using Geneious Prime 2023.2.1 'Annotate
                     from Database' based on nucleotide similarity"
                     /label="recombinase family protein terminator"
     promoter        96..200
                     /gene="bla"
                     /note="AmpR promoter"
                     /note="Derived using Geneious Prime 2020.1.1 'Annotate
                     from Database' based on nucleotide similarity"
                     /label="bla promoter"
     CDS             201..1208
                     /name="aadA CDS"
                     /gene="aadA"
                     /product="ANT(3'')-Ia family aminoglycoside
                     nucleotidyltransferase AadA1"
                     /note="confers resistance against aminoglycosides
                     (PF01909)"
                     /transl_table=11
                     /note="Derived using Geneious Prime 2020.1.1 'Annotate
                     from Database' based on protein similarity"
                     /label="aadA CDS"
     promoter        complement(301..329)
                     /gene="intI1"
                     /note="Derived using Geneious Prime 2020.1.1 'Annotate
                     from Database' based on nucleotide similarity"
                     /label="int1 promoter"
     terminator      1212..1359
                     /Note="Beta-lactamase TEM terminator"
                     /note="Derived using Geneious Prime 2023.2.1 'Annotate
                     from Database' based on nucleotide similarity"
                     /label="bla terminator"
     terminator      complement(1361..1399)
                     /name="Tndr"
                     /note="rho independent terminator"
                     /note="Derived using Geneious Prime 2020.1.1 'Annotate
                     from Database' based on nucleotide similarity"
                     /label="Tndr"
     rep_origin      1402..1970
                     /direction="RIGHT"
                     /note="high-copy-number ColE1/pMB1/pBR322/pUC origin of 
                     replication; ori"
                     /note="Derived using Geneious Prime 2020.1.1 'Annotate
                     from Database' based on nucleotide similarity"
                     /label="ori rep origin"
     misc_RNA        1418..1970
                     /name="RNA-II"
                     /note="Derived using Geneious Prime 2020.1.1 'Annotate
                     from Database' based on nucleotide similarity"
                     /label="RNA-II"
     terminator      complement(1419..1452)
                     /name="Tndr"
                     /note="rho independent terminator"
                     /note="Derived using Geneious Prime 2020.1.1 'Annotate
                     from Database' based on nucleotide similarity"
                     /label="Tndr"
     misc_RNA        complement(1421..1528)
                     /name="RNA-I"
                     /note="Derived using Geneious Prime 2020.1.1 'Annotate
                     from Database' based on nucleotide similarity"
                     /label="RNA-I"
     regulatory      1781..2159
                     /regulatory_class="other"
                     /note="ColE1 ori"
                     /note="Derived using Geneious Prime 2020.1.1 'Annotate
                     from Database' based on nucleotide similarity"
                     /label="ColE1 ori regulatory"
     misc_feature    2057..2064
                     /note="DnaA box"
                     /note="Derived using Geneious Prime 2023.2.1 'Annotate
                     from Database' based on nucleotide similarity"
                     /label="DnaA box"
     misc_feature    2090..2153
                     /name="L-strand Y effector site"
                     /note="L-strand Y effector site"
                     /note="Derived using Geneious Prime 2020.1.1 'Annotate
                     from Database' based on nucleotide similarity"
                     /label="L-strand Y effector site"
     CDS             <2222..>2524
                     /gene="pip1"
                     /product="phytophthora-inhibited protease 1"
                     /protein_id="ABG23376.1"
                     /db_xref="GI:108937128"
                     /note="Derived using Geneious Prime 2020.1.1 'Annotate
                     from Database' based on nucleotide similarity"
                     /label="Pip1 pro-domain fragment CDS"
     CDS             <2525..>2605
                     /gene="Rcr3"
                     /note="required for Cf-2-dependent disease resistance"
                     /product="cysteine protease"
                     /protein_id="AAM19207.1"
                     /db_xref="GI:20334373"
                     /note="Derived using Geneious Prime 2020.1.1 'Annotate
                     from Database' based on nucleotide similarity"
                     /label="Rcr3pim fragment 1 CDS"
     CDS             <2606..>2710
                     /gene="Rcr3"
                     /note="required for Cf-2-dependent disease resistance"
                     /product="cysteine protease"
                     /protein_id="AAM19207.1"
                     /db_xref="GI:20334373"
                     /note="Derived using Geneious Prime 2020.1.1 'Annotate
                     from Database' based on nucleotide similarity"
                     /label="Rcr3pim fragment 2 CDS"
     CDS             <2711..>2779
                     /gene="Rcr3"
                     /note="required for Cf-2-dependent disease resistance"
                     /product="cysteine protease"
                     /protein_id="AAM19207.1"
                     /db_xref="GI:20334373"
                     /note="Derived using Geneious Prime 2020.1.1 'Annotate
                     from Database' based on nucleotide similarity"
                     /label="Rcr3pim fragment 3 CDS"
     CDS             <2780..>2899
                     /gene="pip1"
                     /product="phytophthora-inhibited protease 1"
                     /protein_id="ABG23376.1"
                     /db_xref="GI:108937128"
                     /note="Derived using Geneious Prime 2020.1.1 'Annotate
                     from Database' based on nucleotide similarity"
                     /label="Pip1 fragment 4 CDS"
     CDS             <2900..>3040
                     /gene="pip1"
                     /product="phytophthora-inhibited protease 1"
                     /protein_id="ABG23376.1"
                     /db_xref="GI:108937128"
                     /note="Derived using Geneious Prime 2020.1.1 'Annotate
                     from Database' based on nucleotide similarity"
                     /label="Pip1 fragment 5 CDS"
     CDS             <3041..3166
                     /gene="pip1"
                     /product="phytophthora-inhibited protease 1"
                     /protein_id="ABG23376.1"
                     /db_xref="GI:108937128"
                     /note="Derived using Geneious Prime 2020.1.1 'Annotate
                     from Database' based on nucleotide similarity"
                     /label="Pip1 fragment 6 CDS"
ORIGIN      
        1 gacgaaaggg cctcgtgata cgcctatttt tataggttaa tgtcatgata ataatggttt
       61 cttagacgtc aggtggcact tttcggggaa atgtgcgcgg aacccctatt tgtttatttt
      121 tctaaataca ttcaaatatg tatccgctca tgagacaata accctgataa atgcttcaat
      181 aatattgaaa aaggaagagt atgcgctcac gcaactggtc cagaaccttg accgaacgca
      241 gcggtggtaa cggcgcagtg gcggttttca tggcttgtta tgactgtttt tttggggtac
      301 agtctatgcc tcgggcatcc aagcagcaag cgcgttacgc cgtgggtcga tgtttgatgt
      361 tatggagcag caacgatgtt acgcagcagg gcagtcgccc taaaacaaag ttaaacatca
      421 tgagggaagc ggtgatcgcc gaagtatcga ctcaactatc agaggtagtt ggcgtcatcg
      481 agcgccatct cgaaccgacg ttgctggccg tacatttgta cggctccgca gtggatggcg
      541 gcctgaagcc acacagcgat attgatttgc tggttacggt gaccgtaagg cttgatgaaa
      601 caacgcggcg agctttgatc aacgaccttt tggaaacttc ggcttcccct ggagagagcg
      661 agattctccg cgctgtagaa gtcaccattg ttgtgcacga cgacatcatt ccgtggcgtt
      721 atccagctaa gcgcgaactg caatttggag aatggcagcg caatgacatt cttgcaggta
      781 tcttcgagcc agccacgatc gacattgatc tggctatctt gctgacaaaa gcaagagaac
      841 atagcgttgc cttggtaggt ccagcggcgg aggaactctt tgatccggtt cctgaacagg
      901 atctatttga ggcgctaaat gaaaccttaa cgctatggaa ctcgccgccc gactgggctg
      961 gcgatgagcg aaatgtagtg cttacgttgt cccgcatttg gtacagcgca gtaaccggca
     1021 aaatcgcgcc gaaggatgtc gctgccgact gggcaatgga gcgcctgccg gcccagtatc
     1081 agcccgtcat acttgaagct agacaggctt atcttggaca agaagaagat cgcttggcct
     1141 cgcgcgcaga tcagttggaa gaatttgtcc attacgtaaa aggcgagatc accaaggtag
     1201 tcggcaaata actgtcagac caagtttact catatatact ttagattgat ttaaaacttc
     1261 atttttaatt taaaaggatc taggtgaaga tcctttttga taatctcatg accaaaatcc
     1321 cttaacgtga gttttcgttc cactgagcgt cagaccccgt agaaaagatc aaaggatctt
     1381 cttgagatcc tttttttctg cgcgtaatct gctgcttgca aacaaaaaaa ccaccgctac
     1441 cagcggtggt ttgtttgccg gatcaagagc taccaactct ttttccgaag gtaactggct
     1501 tcagcagagc gcagatacca aatactgtcc ttctagtgta gccgtagtta ggccaccact
     1561 tcaagaactc tgtagcaccg cctacatacc tcgctctgct aatcctgtta ccagtggctg
     1621 ctgccagtgg cgataagtcg tgtcttaccg ggttggactc aagacgatag ttaccggata
     1681 aggcgcagcg gtcgggctga acggggggtt cgtgcacaca gcccagcttg gagcgaacga
     1741 cctacaccga actgagatac ctacagcgtg agctatgaga aagcgccacg cttcccgaag
     1801 ggagaaaggc ggacaggtat ccggtaagcg gcagggtcgg aacaggagag cgcacgaggg
     1861 agcttccagg gggaaacgcc tggtatcttt atagtcctgt cgggtttcgc cacctctgac
     1921 ttgagcgtcg atttttgtga tgctcgtcag gggggcggag cctatggaaa aacgccagca
     1981 acgcggcctt tttacggttc ctggcctttt gctggccttt tgctcacatg ttctttcctg
     2041 cgttatcccc tgattctgtg gataaccgta ttaccgcctt tgagtgagct gataccgctc
     2101 gccgcagccg aacgaccgag cgcagcgagt cagtgagcga ggaagcggaa gagcgcccaa
     2161 tacgcaaacc gcctctcccc gcgcgttggc cgattcatta atcactctgt ggtctcaagg
     2221 tcgcaactta aaagaattat ccatgcttga aaggcatgaa aattggatgg ttcatcatgg
     2281 acgtgtatac aaagatgata tagaaaaaga acaccgcttc aagacattca aggaaaacgt
     2341 tgagttcatc gaatctttca acaagaacgg aactcaacgt tataagctag ccgtcaataa
     2401 atatgctgat ctgaccactg aggaattcac aacatcattt atggggctcg acacttcatt
     2461 actatcccag caagaatcaa cagctacaac aacgtccttt aaatatgata gtgtgactga
     2521 agtgccgtct aacttggact ggagagagtc tggggctgtc actcaagtga aacatcaagg
     2581 tcgatgtgga tgttgctggg cgttttctgc agttggatca ctagaaggag cctacaaaat
     2641 tgcaacaggc aacttgatgg aattctctga acaggaactt ctcgattgca ccaccaacaa
     2701 ttatggctgc aacggaggtt taatgacgaa tgcattcgat tttatcatag aaaatggtgg
     2761 aatttcaagg gaatcagact atccttatga agaagctcaa aatgtttgca agaccgaaca
     2821 accagcagca gttactatca atggctacga agtcgtacca tctgacgagt catcgttgtt
     2881 gaaagctgta gtgaatcagc ctatttctgt tggtattgcg gctaacgatg agtttcatat
     2941 gtacggaagt ggaatatatg atggaagttg taattctaga ctgaatcatg cagtgacagt
     3001 tataggttat gggacaagtg aagaagatgg tacaaaatat tggatagtga agaattcatg
     3061 ggggagtgat tggggtgagg aaggatatat gagaattgct agagatgttg gagttgatgg
     3121 tggccattgt ggcattgcaa aggttgcgtc gttccctact gcttgagctt tgagaccacg
     3181 aagtggctct tcagtg
//
