# Supplementary material for: Bioengineering secreted proteases converts divergent Rcr3 orthologs and paralogs into extracellular immune co-receptors
Source: bioRxiv preprint, doi:10.1101/2024.02.14.580413, version 2 (2024-05-23)
Supplement: Dataset S2 [file 580413_file07.zip › S2_Dataset/pJK049-006.gb]

LOCUS       pJK049-006              3208 bp    DNA     circular UNA 29-JAN-2024
DEFINITION  pL0M-nsCDS1-P0P1P2P3R4P5R6.
ACCESSION   urn.local...2ctq-ecqffy7
VERSION     urn.local...2ctq-ecqffy7
KEYWORDS    .
SOURCE      
  ORGANISM  .
FEATURES             Location/Qualifiers
     terminator      1..95
                     /Note="recombinase family protein terminator"
                     /note="Derived using Geneious Prime 2023.2.1 'Annotate
                     from Database' based on nucleotide similarity"
                     /label="recombinase family protein terminator"
     promoter        96..200
                     /gene="bla"
                     /note="AmpR promoter"
                     /note="Derived using Geneious Prime 2020.1.1 'Annotate
                     from Database' based on nucleotide similarity"
                     /label="bla promoter"
     CDS             201..1208
                     /name="aadA CDS"
                     /gene="aadA"
                     /product="ANT(3'')-Ia family aminoglycoside
                     nucleotidyltransferase AadA1"
                     /note="confers resistance against aminoglycosides
                     (PF01909)"
                     /transl_table=11
                     /note="Derived using Geneious Prime 2020.1.1 'Annotate
                     from Database' based on protein similarity"
                     /label="aadA CDS"
     promoter        complement(301..329)
                     /gene="intI1"
                     /note="Derived using Geneious Prime 2020.1.1 'Annotate
                     from Database' based on nucleotide similarity"
                     /label="int1 promoter"
     terminator      1212..1359
                     /Note="Beta-lactamase TEM terminator"
                     /note="Derived using Geneious Prime 2023.2.1 'Annotate
                     from Database' based on nucleotide similarity"
                     /label="bla terminator"
     terminator      complement(1361..1399)
                     /name="Tndr"
                     /note="rho independent terminator"
                     /note="Derived using Geneious Prime 2020.1.1 'Annotate
                     from Database' based on nucleotide similarity"
                     /label="Tndr"
     rep_origin      1402..1970
                     /direction="RIGHT"
                     /note="high-copy-number ColE1/pMB1/pBR322/pUC origin of 
                     replication; ori"
                     /note="Derived using Geneious Prime 2020.1.1 'Annotate
                     from Database' based on nucleotide similarity"
                     /label="ori rep origin"
     misc_RNA        1418..1970
                     /name="RNA-II"
                     /note="Derived using Geneious Prime 2020.1.1 'Annotate
                     from Database' based on nucleotide similarity"
                     /label="RNA-II"
     terminator      complement(1419..1452)
                     /name="Tndr"
                     /note="rho independent terminator"
                     /note="Derived using Geneious Prime 2020.1.1 'Annotate
                     from Database' based on nucleotide similarity"
                     /label="Tndr"
     misc_RNA        complement(1421..1528)
                     /name="RNA-I"
                     /note="Derived using Geneious Prime 2020.1.1 'Annotate
                     from Database' based on nucleotide similarity"
                     /label="RNA-I"
     regulatory      1781..2159
                     /regulatory_class="other"
                     /note="ColE1 ori"
                     /note="Derived using Geneious Prime 2020.1.1 'Annotate
                     from Database' based on nucleotide similarity"
                     /label="ColE1 ori regulatory"
     misc_feature    2057..2064
                     /note="DnaA box"
                     /note="Derived using Geneious Prime 2023.2.1 'Annotate
                     from Database' based on nucleotide similarity"
                     /label="DnaA box"
     misc_feature    2090..2153
                     /name="L-strand Y effector site"
                     /note="L-strand Y effector site"
                     /note="Derived using Geneious Prime 2020.1.1 'Annotate
                     from Database' based on nucleotide similarity"
                     /label="L-strand Y effector site"
     CDS             <2222..>2524
                     /gene="pip1"
                     /product="phytophthora-inhibited protease 1"
                     /protein_id="ABG23376.1"
                     /db_xref="GI:108937128"
                     /note="Derived using Geneious Prime 2020.1.1 'Annotate
                     from Database' based on nucleotide similarity"
                     /label="Pip1 pro-domain fragment CDS"
     CDS             <2525..>2605
                     /gene="pip1"
                     /product="phytophthora-inhibited protease 1"
                     /protein_id="ABG23376.1"
                     /db_xref="GI:108937128"
                     /note="Derived using Geneious Prime 2020.1.1 'Annotate
                     from Database' based on nucleotide similarity"
                     /label="Pip1 fragment 1 CDS"
     CDS             <2606..>2710
                     /gene="pip1"
                     /product="phytophthora-inhibited protease 1"
                     /protein_id="ABG23376.1"
                     /db_xref="GI:108937128"
                     /note="Derived using Geneious Prime 2020.1.1 'Annotate
                     from Database' based on nucleotide similarity"
                     /label="Pip1 fragment 2 CDS"
     CDS             <2711..>2785
                     /gene="pip1"
                     /product="phytophthora-inhibited protease 1"
                     /protein_id="ABG23376.1"
                     /db_xref="GI:108937128"
                     /note="Derived using Geneious Prime 2020.1.1 'Annotate
                     from Database' based on nucleotide similarity"
                     /label="Pip1 fragment 3 CDS"
     CDS             <2786..>2908
                     /gene="Rcr3"
                     /note="required for Cf-2-dependent disease resistance"
                     /product="cysteine protease"
                     /protein_id="AAM19207.1"
                     /db_xref="GI:20334373"
                     /note="Derived using Geneious Prime 2020.1.1 'Annotate
                     from Database' based on nucleotide similarity"
                     /label="Rcr3pim fragment 4 CDS"
     CDS             <2909..>3049
                     /gene="pip1"
                     /product="phytophthora-inhibited protease 1"
                     /protein_id="ABG23376.1"
                     /db_xref="GI:108937128"
                     /note="Derived using Geneious Prime 2020.1.1 'Annotate
                     from Database' based on nucleotide similarity"
                     /label="Pip1 fragment 5 CDS"
     CDS             <3050..3178
                     /gene="Rcr3"
                     /note="required for Cf-2-dependent disease resistance"
                     /product="cysteine protease"
                     /protein_id="AAM19207.1"
                     /db_xref="GI:20334373"
                     /note="Derived using Geneious Prime 2020.1.1 'Annotate
                     from Database' based on nucleotide similarity"
                     /label="Rcr3pim fragment 6 CDS"
ORIGIN      
        1 gacgaaaggg cctcgtgata cgcctatttt tataggttaa tgtcatgata ataatggttt
       61 cttagacgtc aggtggcact tttcggggaa atgtgcgcgg aacccctatt tgtttatttt
      121 tctaaataca ttcaaatatg tatccgctca tgagacaata accctgataa atgcttcaat
      181 aatattgaaa aaggaagagt atgcgctcac gcaactggtc cagaaccttg accgaacgca
      241 gcggtggtaa cggcgcagtg gcggttttca tggcttgtta tgactgtttt tttggggtac
      301 agtctatgcc tcgggcatcc aagcagcaag cgcgttacgc cgtgggtcga tgtttgatgt
      361 tatggagcag caacgatgtt acgcagcagg gcagtcgccc taaaacaaag ttaaacatca
      421 tgagggaagc ggtgatcgcc gaagtatcga ctcaactatc agaggtagtt ggcgtcatcg
      481 agcgccatct cgaaccgacg ttgctggccg tacatttgta cggctccgca gtggatggcg
      541 gcctgaagcc acacagcgat attgatttgc tggttacggt gaccgtaagg cttgatgaaa
      601 caacgcggcg agctttgatc aacgaccttt tggaaacttc ggcttcccct ggagagagcg
      661 agattctccg cgctgtagaa gtcaccattg ttgtgcacga cgacatcatt ccgtggcgtt
      721 atccagctaa gcgcgaactg caatttggag aatggcagcg caatgacatt cttgcaggta
      781 tcttcgagcc agccacgatc gacattgatc tggctatctt gctgacaaaa gcaagagaac
      841 atagcgttgc cttggtaggt ccagcggcgg aggaactctt tgatccggtt cctgaacagg
      901 atctatttga ggcgctaaat gaaaccttaa cgctatggaa ctcgccgccc gactgggctg
      961 gcgatgagcg aaatgtagtg cttacgttgt cccgcatttg gtacagcgca gtaaccggca
     1021 aaatcgcgcc gaaggatgtc gctgccgact gggcaatgga gcgcctgccg gcccagtatc
     1081 agcccgtcat acttgaagct agacaggctt atcttggaca agaagaagat cgcttggcct
     1141 cgcgcgcaga tcagttggaa gaatttgtcc attacgtaaa aggcgagatc accaaggtag
     1201 tcggcaaata actgtcagac caagtttact catatatact ttagattgat ttaaaacttc
     1261 atttttaatt taaaaggatc taggtgaaga tcctttttga taatctcatg accaaaatcc
     1321 cttaacgtga gttttcgttc cactgagcgt cagaccccgt agaaaagatc aaaggatctt
     1381 cttgagatcc tttttttctg cgcgtaatct gctgcttgca aacaaaaaaa ccaccgctac
     1441 cagcggtggt ttgtttgccg gatcaagagc taccaactct ttttccgaag gtaactggct
     1501 tcagcagagc gcagatacca aatactgtcc ttctagtgta gccgtagtta ggccaccact
     1561 tcaagaactc tgtagcaccg cctacatacc tcgctctgct aatcctgtta ccagtggctg
     1621 ctgccagtgg cgataagtcg tgtcttaccg ggttggactc aagacgatag ttaccggata
     1681 aggcgcagcg gtcgggctga acggggggtt cgtgcacaca gcccagcttg gagcgaacga
     1741 cctacaccga actgagatac ctacagcgtg agctatgaga aagcgccacg cttcccgaag
     1801 ggagaaaggc ggacaggtat ccggtaagcg gcagggtcgg aacaggagag cgcacgaggg
     1861 agcttccagg gggaaacgcc tggtatcttt atagtcctgt cgggtttcgc cacctctgac
     1921 ttgagcgtcg atttttgtga tgctcgtcag gggggcggag cctatggaaa aacgccagca
     1981 acgcggcctt tttacggttc ctggcctttt gctggccttt tgctcacatg ttctttcctg
     2041 cgttatcccc tgattctgtg gataaccgta ttaccgcctt tgagtgagct gataccgctc
     2101 gccgcagccg aacgaccgag cgcagcgagt cagtgagcga ggaagcggaa gagcgcccaa
     2161 tacgcaaacc gcctctcccc gcgcgttggc cgattcatta atcactctgt ggtctcaagg
     2221 tcgcaactta aaagaattat ccatgcttga aaggcatgaa aattggatgg ttcatcatgg
     2281 acgtgtatac aaagatgata tagaaaaaga acaccgcttc aagacattca aggaaaacgt
     2341 tgagttcatc gaatctttca acaagaacgg aactcaacgt tataagctag ccgtcaataa
     2401 atatgctgat ctgaccactg aggaattcac aacatcattt atggggctcg acacttcatt
     2461 actatcccag caagaatcaa cagctacaac aacgtccttt aaatatgata gtgtgactga
     2521 agtgccgaat agcatggact ggagaaagag agggagtgtc acaggagtca aggatcaagg
     2581 tgtatgtgga tgttgttggg cattttctgc ggccgcggct atagaaggag catatcaaat
     2641 tgcaaacaac gaactaatct ctctttcaga gcaacaacta ttggattgct ctacgcagaa
     2701 caaaggctgc gagggcggac taatgactgt cgcttacgac ttcttacttc agaacaatgg
     2761 cgggggcatt accacagaga ctaactatga atacctaggt gaacagtaca catgcagaag
     2821 ccgagagaaa acagcagcag tgcaaataag tagttataaa gtcgtgcctg aaggtgaaac
     2881 atcactatta caagccgtaa ctaaacagcc tatttctgtt ggtattgcgg ctaacgatga
     2941 gtttcatatg tacggaagtg gaatatatga tggaagttgt aattctagac tgaatcatgc
     3001 agtgacagtt ataggttatg ggacaagtga agaagatggt acaaaatatt ggttgttgaa
     3061 gaattcatgg ggaacaagtt ggggcgagaa tgggtttatg aaaattataa gagattctgg
     3121 ggatccttca ggtctttgtg atatcgcaaa gatgtcatct tatccaaaca tagcatgagc
     3181 tttgagacca cgaagtggct cttcagtg
//
