# Supplementary material for: Bioengineering secreted proteases converts divergent Rcr3 orthologs and paralogs into extracellular immune co-receptors
Source: bioRxiv preprint, doi:10.1101/2024.02.14.580413, version 2 (2024-05-23)
Supplement: Dataset S2 [file 580413_file07.zip › S2_Dataset/pJK049-032.gb]

LOCUS       pJK049-032              3199 bp    DNA     circular UNA 29-JAN-2024
DEFINITION  pL0M-nsCDS1-P0P1R2R3R4R5R6.
ACCESSION   urn.local...2cta-ecqffy4
VERSION     urn.local...2cta-ecqffy4
KEYWORDS    .
SOURCE      
  ORGANISM  .
FEATURES             Location/Qualifiers
     terminator      1..95
                     /Note="recombinase family protein terminator"
                     /note="Derived using Geneious Prime 2023.2.1 'Annotate
                     from Database' based on nucleotide similarity"
                     /label="recombinase family protein terminator"
     promoter        96..200
                     /gene="bla"
                     /note="AmpR promoter"
                     /note="Derived using Geneious Prime 2020.1.1 'Annotate
                     from Database' based on nucleotide similarity"
                     /label="bla promoter"
     CDS             201..1208
                     /name="aadA CDS"
                     /gene="aadA"
                     /product="ANT(3'')-Ia family aminoglycoside
                     nucleotidyltransferase AadA1"
                     /note="confers resistance against aminoglycosides
                     (PF01909)"
                     /transl_table=11
                     /note="Derived using Geneious Prime 2020.1.1 'Annotate
                     from Database' based on protein similarity"
                     /label="aadA CDS"
     promoter        complement(301..329)
                     /gene="intI1"
                     /note="Derived using Geneious Prime 2020.1.1 'Annotate
                     from Database' based on nucleotide similarity"
                     /label="int1 promoter"
     terminator      1212..1359
                     /Note="Beta-lactamase TEM terminator"
                     /note="Derived using Geneious Prime 2023.2.1 'Annotate
                     from Database' based on nucleotide similarity"
                     /label="bla terminator"
     terminator      complement(1361..1399)
                     /name="Tndr"
                     /note="rho independent terminator"
                     /note="Derived using Geneious Prime 2020.1.1 'Annotate
                     from Database' based on nucleotide similarity"
                     /label="Tndr"
     rep_origin      1402..1970
                     /direction="RIGHT"
                     /note="high-copy-number ColE1/pMB1/pBR322/pUC origin of 
                     replication; ori"
                     /note="Derived using Geneious Prime 2020.1.1 'Annotate
                     from Database' based on nucleotide similarity"
                     /label="ori rep origin"
     misc_RNA        1418..1970
                     /name="RNA-II"
                     /note="Derived using Geneious Prime 2020.1.1 'Annotate
                     from Database' based on nucleotide similarity"
                     /label="RNA-II"
     terminator      complement(1419..1452)
                     /name="Tndr"
                     /note="rho independent terminator"
                     /note="Derived using Geneious Prime 2020.1.1 'Annotate
                     from Database' based on nucleotide similarity"
                     /label="Tndr"
     misc_RNA        complement(1421..1528)
                     /name="RNA-I"
                     /note="Derived using Geneious Prime 2020.1.1 'Annotate
                     from Database' based on nucleotide similarity"
                     /label="RNA-I"
     regulatory      1781..2159
                     /regulatory_class="other"
                     /note="ColE1 ori"
                     /note="Derived using Geneious Prime 2020.1.1 'Annotate
                     from Database' based on nucleotide similarity"
                     /label="ColE1 ori regulatory"
     misc_feature    2057..2064
                     /note="DnaA box"
                     /note="Derived using Geneious Prime 2023.2.1 'Annotate
                     from Database' based on nucleotide similarity"
                     /label="DnaA box"
     misc_feature    2090..2153
                     /name="L-strand Y effector site"
                     /note="L-strand Y effector site"
                     /note="Derived using Geneious Prime 2020.1.1 'Annotate
                     from Database' based on nucleotide similarity"
                     /label="L-strand Y effector site"
     CDS             <2222..>2524
                     /gene="pip1"
                     /product="phytophthora-inhibited protease 1"
                     /protein_id="ABG23376.1"
                     /db_xref="GI:108937128"
                     /note="Derived using Geneious Prime 2020.1.1 'Annotate
                     from Database' based on nucleotide similarity"
                     /label="Pip1 pro-domain fragment CDS"
     CDS             <2525..>2605
                     /gene="pip1"
                     /product="phytophthora-inhibited protease 1"
                     /protein_id="ABG23376.1"
                     /db_xref="GI:108937128"
                     /note="Derived using Geneious Prime 2020.1.1 'Annotate
                     from Database' based on nucleotide similarity"
                     /label="Pip1 fragment 1 CDS"
     CDS             <2606..>2710
                     /gene="Rcr3"
                     /note="required for Cf-2-dependent disease resistance"
                     /product="cysteine protease"
                     /protein_id="AAM19207.1"
                     /db_xref="GI:20334373"
                     /note="Derived using Geneious Prime 2020.1.1 'Annotate
                     from Database' based on nucleotide similarity"
                     /label="Rcr3pim fragment 2 CDS"
     CDS             <2711..>2779
                     /gene="Rcr3"
                     /note="required for Cf-2-dependent disease resistance"
                     /product="cysteine protease"
                     /protein_id="AAM19207.1"
                     /db_xref="GI:20334373"
                     /note="Derived using Geneious Prime 2020.1.1 'Annotate
                     from Database' based on nucleotide similarity"
                     /label="Rcr3pim fragment 3 CDS"
     CDS             <2780..>2902
                     /gene="Rcr3"
                     /note="required for Cf-2-dependent disease resistance"
                     /product="cysteine protease"
                     /protein_id="AAM19207.1"
                     /db_xref="GI:20334373"
                     /note="Derived using Geneious Prime 2020.1.1 'Annotate
                     from Database' based on nucleotide similarity"
                     /label="Rcr3pim fragment 4 CDS"
     CDS             <2903..>3040
                     /gene="Rcr3"
                     /note="required for Cf-2-dependent disease resistance"
                     /product="cysteine protease"
                     /protein_id="AAM19207.1"
                     /db_xref="GI:20334373"
                     /note="Derived using Geneious Prime 2020.1.1 'Annotate
                     from Database' based on nucleotide similarity"
                     /label="Rcr3pim fragment 5 CDS"
     CDS             <3041..3169
                     /gene="Rcr3"
                     /note="required for Cf-2-dependent disease resistance"
                     /product="cysteine protease"
                     /protein_id="AAM19207.1"
                     /db_xref="GI:20334373"
                     /note="Derived using Geneious Prime 2020.1.1 'Annotate
                     from Database' based on nucleotide similarity"
                     /label="Rcr3pim fragment 6 CDS"
ORIGIN      
        1 gacgaaaggg cctcgtgata cgcctatttt tataggttaa tgtcatgata ataatggttt
       61 cttagacgtc aggtggcact tttcggggaa atgtgcgcgg aacccctatt tgtttatttt
      121 tctaaataca ttcaaatatg tatccgctca tgagacaata accctgataa atgcttcaat
      181 aatattgaaa aaggaagagt atgcgctcac gcaactggtc cagaaccttg accgaacgca
      241 gcggtggtaa cggcgcagtg gcggttttca tggcttgtta tgactgtttt tttggggtac
      301 agtctatgcc tcgggcatcc aagcagcaag cgcgttacgc cgtgggtcga tgtttgatgt
      361 tatggagcag caacgatgtt acgcagcagg gcagtcgccc taaaacaaag ttaaacatca
      421 tgagggaagc ggtgatcgcc gaagtatcga ctcaactatc agaggtagtt ggcgtcatcg
      481 agcgccatct cgaaccgacg ttgctggccg tacatttgta cggctccgca gtggatggcg
      541 gcctgaagcc acacagcgat attgatttgc tggttacggt gaccgtaagg cttgatgaaa
      601 caacgcggcg agctttgatc aacgaccttt tggaaacttc ggcttcccct ggagagagcg
      661 agattctccg cgctgtagaa gtcaccattg ttgtgcacga cgacatcatt ccgtggcgtt
      721 atccagctaa gcgcgaactg caatttggag aatggcagcg caatgacatt cttgcaggta
      781 tcttcgagcc agccacgatc gacattgatc tggctatctt gctgacaaaa gcaagagaac
      841 atagcgttgc cttggtaggt ccagcggcgg aggaactctt tgatccggtt cctgaacagg
      901 atctatttga ggcgctaaat gaaaccttaa cgctatggaa ctcgccgccc gactgggctg
      961 gcgatgagcg aaatgtagtg cttacgttgt cccgcatttg gtacagcgca gtaaccggca
     1021 aaatcgcgcc gaaggatgtc gctgccgact gggcaatgga gcgcctgccg gcccagtatc
     1081 agcccgtcat acttgaagct agacaggctt atcttggaca agaagaagat cgcttggcct
     1141 cgcgcgcaga tcagttggaa gaatttgtcc attacgtaaa aggcgagatc accaaggtag
     1201 tcggcaaata actgtcagac caagtttact catatatact ttagattgat ttaaaacttc
     1261 atttttaatt taaaaggatc taggtgaaga tcctttttga taatctcatg accaaaatcc
     1321 cttaacgtga gttttcgttc cactgagcgt cagaccccgt agaaaagatc aaaggatctt
     1381 cttgagatcc tttttttctg cgcgtaatct gctgcttgca aacaaaaaaa ccaccgctac
     1441 cagcggtggt ttgtttgccg gatcaagagc taccaactct ttttccgaag gtaactggct
     1501 tcagcagagc gcagatacca aatactgtcc ttctagtgta gccgtagtta ggccaccact
     1561 tcaagaactc tgtagcaccg cctacatacc tcgctctgct aatcctgtta ccagtggctg
     1621 ctgccagtgg cgataagtcg tgtcttaccg ggttggactc aagacgatag ttaccggata
     1681 aggcgcagcg gtcgggctga acggggggtt cgtgcacaca gcccagcttg gagcgaacga
     1741 cctacaccga actgagatac ctacagcgtg agctatgaga aagcgccacg cttcccgaag
     1801 ggagaaaggc ggacaggtat ccggtaagcg gcagggtcgg aacaggagag cgcacgaggg
     1861 agcttccagg gggaaacgcc tggtatcttt atagtcctgt cgggtttcgc cacctctgac
     1921 ttgagcgtcg atttttgtga tgctcgtcag gggggcggag cctatggaaa aacgccagca
     1981 acgcggcctt tttacggttc ctggcctttt gctggccttt tgctcacatg ttctttcctg
     2041 cgttatcccc tgattctgtg gataaccgta ttaccgcctt tgagtgagct gataccgctc
     2101 gccgcagccg aacgaccgag cgcagcgagt cagtgagcga ggaagcggaa gagcgcccaa
     2161 tacgcaaacc gcctctcccc gcgcgttggc cgattcatta atcactctgt ggtctcaagg
     2221 tcgcaactta aaagaattat ccatgcttga aaggcatgaa aattggatgg ttcatcatgg
     2281 acgtgtatac aaagatgata tagaaaaaga acaccgcttc aagacattca aggaaaacgt
     2341 tgagttcatc gaatctttca acaagaacgg aactcaacgt tataagctag ccgtcaataa
     2401 atatgctgat ctgaccactg aggaattcac aacatcattt atggggctcg acacttcatt
     2461 actatcccag caagaatcaa cagctacaac aacgtccttt aaatatgata gtgtgactga
     2521 agtgccgaat agcatggact ggagaaagag agggagtgtc acaggagtca aggatcaagg
     2581 tgtatgtgga tgttgttggg cattttctgc agttggatca ctagaaggag cctacaaaat
     2641 tgcaacaggc aacttgatgg aattctctga acaggaactt ctcgattgca ccaccaacaa
     2701 ttatggctgc aacggaggtt taatgacgaa tgcattcgat tttatcatag aaaatggtgg
     2761 aatttcaagg gaatcagact atgaatacct aggtgaacag tacacatgca gaagccgaga
     2821 gaaaacagca gcagtgcaaa taagtagtta taaagtcgtg cctgaaggtg aaacatcact
     2881 attacaagcc gtaactaaac agccagtgtc cattggaata gctgctagcc aagatttaca
     2941 gttttacgcg ggaggaactt atgacggaaa ctgtgccgat caaattaacc atgctgtaac
     3001 agcgatagga tatggaactg atgaggaagg tcagaaatat tggttgttga agaattcatg
     3061 gggaacaagt tggggcgaga atgggtttat gaaaattata agagattctg gggatccttc
     3121 aggtctttgt gatatcgcaa agatgtcatc ttatccaaac atagcatgag ctttgagacc
     3181 acgaagtggc tcttcagtg
//
