# Supplementary material for: Bioengineering secreted proteases converts divergent Rcr3 orthologs and paralogs into extracellular immune co-receptors
Source: bioRxiv preprint, doi:10.1101/2024.02.14.580413, version 2 (2024-05-23)
Supplement: Dataset S2 [file 580413_file07.zip › S2_Dataset/pJK676.gb]

LOCUS       pJK676                  8862 bp    DNA     circular UNA 29-JAN-2024
DEFINITION  pL2M-P19///2x35S::NtPR1a-Pip1++ΔSP-6xHis.
ACCESSION   urn.local...ry-harc46a
VERSION     urn.local...ry-harc46a
KEYWORDS    .
SOURCE      
  ORGANISM  .
FEATURES             Location/Qualifiers
     misc_feature    1..2785
                     /note="pVS1ori short"
                     /label="pVS1ori short"
     CDS             193..822
                     /note="StaA; similar to IncC2"
                     /codon_start=1
                     /transl_table=11
                     /product="pVS1 partitioning protein"
                     /protein_id="AAD19678.1"
                     /db_xref="GI:4378781"
                     /label="pVS1 partitioning protein CDS"
     CDS             843..1058
                     /note="ORF3; not required for stable maintenance"
                     /codon_start=1
                     /transl_table=11
                     /product="hypothetical protein"
                     /protein_id="AAD19679.1"
                     /db_xref="GI:4378782"
                     /label="hypothetical protein CDS"
     misc_feature    1089..1101
                     /name="KorB box"
                     /note="KorB box"
                     /label="KorB box"
     CDS             1217..2323
                     /note="RepA"
                     /transl_table=11
                     /product="pVS1 replication protein"
                     /protein_id="AAD19680.1"
                     /db_xref="GI:4378783"
                     /label="pVS1 replication protein CDS"
     rep_origin      2389..2583
                     /note="pVS1 origin of replication"
                     /label="pVS1 origin of replication rep origin"
     misc_feature    2389..2396
                     /note="DnaA box"
                     /note="Derived using Geneious Prime 2023.2.1 'Annotate
                     from Database' based on nucleotide similarity"
                     /label="DnaA box"
     repeat_region   2400..2483
                     /note="21 bp repeats"
                     /rpt_type="direct"
                     /label="21 bp repeats repeat region"
     misc_feature    2484..2575
                     /note="AT-rich region"
                     /label="AT-rich region"
     misc_feature    2576..2583
                     /note="DnaA box"
                     /note="Derived using Geneious Prime 2023.2.1 'Annotate
                     from Database' based on nucleotide similarity"
                     /label="DnaA box"
     promoter        2791..2895
                     /gene="bla"
                     /note="AmpR promoter"
                     /label="bla promoter"
     CDS             2896..3690
                     /gene="aphA"
                     /function="kanamycin resistance"
                     /codon_start=1
                     /transl_table=11
                     /product="aminoglycoside 3'-phosphotransferase"
                     /protein_id="ADZ30886.1"
                     /db_xref="GI:325559604"
                     /label="aphA CDS"
     terminator      3691..3838
                     /Note="Beta-lactamase TEM terminator"
                     /note="Derived using Geneious Prime 2023.1.2 'Annotate
                     from Database' based on nucleotide similarity"
                     /label="bla terminator"
     terminator      complement(3840..3878)
                     /name="Tndr"
                     /note="rho independent terminator"
                     /label="Tndr"
     rep_origin      3881..4449
                     /direction="RIGHT"
                     /note="high-copy-number ColE1/pMB1/pBR322/pUC origin of 
                     replication; ori"
                     /label="ori rep origin"
     misc_RNA        3897..4449
                     /name="RNA-II"
                     /label="RNA-II"
     terminator      complement(3898..3931)
                     /name="Tndr"
                     /note="rho independent terminator"
                     /label="Tndr"
     misc_RNA        complement(3900..4007)
                     /name="RNA-I"
                     /label="RNA-I"
     misc_feature    4516..4662
                     /note="LB; left border. Identical to sequence near
                     agrocinopine synthase on Agrobacterium tumefaciens strain
                     1D1460 plasmid pTi1D1460 (CP032929 nucleotides 161,573 -
                     161,719). "
                     /label="LB; left border"
     misc_feature    4585..4609
                     /note="T-DNA left border sequence (Thole et al., (2007)
                     Plant Physiol 145:1211-1219)"
                     /label="misc"
     terminator      complement(4701..5408)
                     /note="OCS terminator; octopine synthase terminator"
                     /label="OCS terminator"
     CDS             complement(5416..5937)
                     /gene="p19"
                     /note="Tombusvirus RNA silencing suppressor 19 kDa
                     protein; characterized in PubMed ID 18944038; similar to
                     CAC01277.1"
                     /transl_table=11
                     /product="RNA silencing suppressor 19 kDa protein"
                     /protein_id="AIN46664.1"
                     /db_xref="GI:684152027"
                     /label="p19 CDS"
     promoter        complement(5939..6319)
                     /note="enhancer elements, TATA box, and start codon
                     missing; mas1' truncated by 96 nt; mas1'-2' mannopine
                     synthase promoter; mas2' drives MCS2 ORF"
                     /label="truncated MAS promoter"
     promoter        6359..7102
                     /note="Double CaMV 35S"
                     /label="2x35S pro (Plant Parts Kit)"
     misc_feature    7135..7189
                     /note="TMV Omega; translational enhancer from the tobacco
                     mosaic virus 5'-leader sequence (Gallie et al., 1988)"
                     /label="TMV Omega (Plant parts kit)"
     CDS             7197..7286
                     /label="NtPR1a"
     CDS             join(7287,7477..>7481)
                     /label="GlyGly-Linker"
     intron          7288..7476
                     /Note="Portable intron (PIV2 aka IV2)"
                     /label="PIV2"
     CDS             <7482..>8423
                     /gene="pip1"
                     /codon_start=1
                     /product="phytophthora-inhibited protease 1"
                     /protein_id="ABG23376.1"
                     /db_xref="GI:108937128"
                     /label="pip1 CDS"
     mutation        7971..7973
                     /created_by="Jiorgos Kourelis"
                     /label="E"
     mutation        7989..7991
                     /created_by="Jiorgos Kourelis"
                     /label="V"
     mutation        8013..8015
                     /created_by="Jiorgos Kourelis"
                     /label="NNG"
     mutation        8184..8186
                     /created_by="Jiorgos Kourelis"
                     /label="N"
     mutation        8187..8189
                     /created_by="Jiorgos Kourelis"
                     /modified_by="Jiorgos Kourelis"
                     /label="D"
     mutation        8196..8198
                     /created_by="Jiorgos Kourelis"
                     /label="H"
     mutation        8199..8201
                     /created_by="Jiorgos Kourelis"
                     /label="M"
     mutation        8205..8207
                     /created_by="Jiorgos Kourelis"
                     /label="G"
     mutation        8208..8210
                     /created_by="Jiorgos Kourelis"
                     /label="S"
     mutation        8232..8234
                     /created_by="Jiorgos Kourelis"
                     /label="N"
     mutation        8235..8237
                     /created_by="Jiorgos Kourelis"
                     /label="S"
     mutation        8376..8378
                     /created_by="Jiorgos Kourelis"
                     /label="D"
     mutation        8391..8393
                     /created_by="Jiorgos Kourelis"
                     /label="G"
     mutation        8406..8408
                     /created_by="Jiorgos Kourelis"
                     /label="A"
     mutation        8412..8414
                     /created_by="Jiorgos Kourelis"
                     /label="F"
     CDS             8424..8450
                     /product="HHHHHH epitope"
                     /note="HisG epitope"
                     /label="HHHHHH epitope CDS"
     terminator      8455..8658
                     /note="CaMV poly(A) signal; cauliflower mosaic virus
                     polyadenylation signal"
                     /label="35S terminator (Plant Parts kit)"
     misc_feature    complement(8704..8858)
                     /note="RB; Right border. Identical to sequence near
                     D-nopaline dehydrogenase on Agrobacterium tumefaciens
                     strain 1D1460 plasmid pTi1D1460 (CP032929 nucleotides
                     186,435 - 186,589). "
                     /label="RB"
     misc_feature    8722..8746
                     /note="T-DNA right border sequence (Thole et al., (2007)
                     Plant Physiol 145:1211-1219)"
                     /label="misc"
ORIGIN      
        1 cgtgcggctg catgaaatcc tggccggttt gtctgatgcc aagctggcgg cctggccggc
       61 cagcttggcc gctgaagaaa ccgagcgccg ccgtctaaaa aggtgatgtg tatttgagta
      121 aaacagcttg cgtcatgcgg tcgctgcgta tatgatgcga tgagtaaata aacaaatacg
      181 caaggggaac gcatgaaggt tatcgctgta cttaaccaga aaggcgggtc aggcaagacg
      241 accatcgcaa cccatctagc ccgcgccctg caactcgccg gggccgatgt tctgttagtc
      301 gattccgatc cccagggcag tgcccgcgat tgggcggccg tgcgggaaga tcaaccgcta
      361 accgttgtcg gcatcgaccg cccgacgatt gaccgcgacg tgaaggccat cggccggcgc
      421 gacttcgtag tgatcgacgg agcgccccag gcggcggact tggctgtgtc cgcgatcaag
      481 gcagccgact tcgtgctgat tccggtgcag ccaagccctt acgacatatg ggccaccgcc
      541 gacctggtgg agctggttaa gcagcgcatt gaggtcacgg atggaaggct acaagcggcc
      601 tttgtcgtgt cgcgggcgat caaaggcacg cgcatcggcg gtgaggttgc cgaggcgctg
      661 gccgggtacg agctgcccat tcttgagtcc cgtatcacgc agcgcgtgag ctacccaggc
      721 actgccgccg ccggcacaac cgttcttgaa tcagaacccg agggcgacgc tgcccgcgag
      781 gtccaggcgc tggccgctga aattaaatca aaactcattt gagttaatga ggtaaagaga
      841 aaatgagcaa aagcacaaac acgctaagtg ccggccgtcc gagcgcacgc agcagcaagg
      901 ctgcaacgtt ggccagcctg gcagacacgc cagccatgaa gcgggtcaac tttcagttgc
      961 cggcggagga tcacaccaag ctgaagatgt acgcggtacg ccaaggcaag accattaccg
     1021 agctgctatc tgaatacatc gcgcagctac cagagtaaat gagcaaatga ataaatgagt
     1081 agatgaattt tagcggctaa aggaggcggc atggaaaatc aagaacaacc aggcaccgac
     1141 gccgtggaat gccccatgtg tggaggaacg ggcggttggc caggcgtaag cggctgggtt
     1201 gtctgccggc cctgcaatgg cactggaacc cccaagcccg aggaatcggc gtgacggtcg
     1261 caaaccatcc ggcccggtac aaatcggcgc ggcgctgggt gatgacctgg tggagaagtt
     1321 gaaggccgcg caggccgccc agcggcaacg catcgaggca gaagcacgcc ccggtgaatc
     1381 gtggcaagcg gccgctgatc gaatccgcaa agaatcccgg caaccgccgg cagccggtgc
     1441 gccgtcgatt aggaagccgc ccaagggcga cgagcaacca gattttttcg ttccgatgct
     1501 ctatgacgtg ggcacccgcg atagtcgcag catcatggac gtggccgttt tccgtctgtc
     1561 gaagcgtgac cgacgagctg gcgaggtgat ccgctacgag cttccagacg ggcacgtaga
     1621 ggtttccgca gggccggccg gcatggccag tgtgtgggat tacgacctgg tactgatggc
     1681 ggtttcccat ctaaccgaat ccatgaaccg ataccgggaa gggaagggag acaagcccgg
     1741 ccgcgtgttc cgtccacacg ttgcggacgt actcaagttc tgccggcgag ccgatggcgg
     1801 aaagcagaaa gacgacctgg tagaaacctg cattcggtta aacaccacgc acgttgccat
     1861 gcagcgtacg aagaaggcca agaacggccg cctggtgacg gtatccgagg gtgaagcctt
     1921 gattagccgc tacaagatcg taaagagcga aaccgggcgg ccggagtaca tcgagatcga
     1981 gctagctgat tggatgtacc gcgagatcac agaaggcaag aacccggacg tgctgacggt
     2041 tcaccccgat tactttttga tcgatcccgg catcggccgt tttctctacc gcctggcacg
     2101 ccgcgccgca ggcaaggcag aagccagatg gttgttcaag acgatctacg aacgcagtgg
     2161 cagcgccgga gagttcaaga agttctgttt caccgtgcgc aagctgatcg ggtcaaatga
     2221 cctgccggag tacgatttga aggaggaggc ggggcaggct ggcccgatcc tagtcatgcg
     2281 ctaccgcaac ctgatcgagg gcgaagcatc cgccggttcc taatgtacgg agcagatgct
     2341 agggcaaatt gccctagcag gggaaaaagg tcgaaaaagc ttctttcctg tggatagcac
     2401 gtacattggg aacccaaagc cgtacattgg gaaccggaac ccgtacattg ggaacccaaa
     2461 gccgtacatt gggaaccggt cacacatgta agtgactgat ataaaagaga aaaaaggcga
     2521 tttttccgcc taaaactctt taaaacttat taaaactctt aaaacccgcc tggcctgtgc
     2581 ataactgtct ggccagcgca cagccgaaca gctgcaaaaa gcgcctaccc ttcggtcgct
     2641 gcgctcccta cgccccgccg cttcgcgtcg gcctatcgcg gccgctggcc gctcaaaaat
     2701 ggctggccta cggccaggca atctaccagg gcgcggacaa gccgcgccgt cgccactcga
     2761 ccgccggcgc ccacatcaag gctccgagtg cgcggaaccc ctatttgttt atttttctaa
     2821 atacattcaa atatgtatcc gctcatgaga caataaccct gataaatgct tcaataatat
     2881 tgaaaaagga agagtatggc taaaatgaga atatcaccgg aattgaaaaa actgatcgaa
     2941 aaataccgct gcgtaaaaga tacggaagga atgtctcctg ctaaggtata taagctggtg
     3001 ggagaaaatg aaaacctata tttaaaaatg acggacagcc ggtataaagg gaccacctat
     3061 gatgtggaac gggaaaagga catgatgcta tggctggaag gaaagctgcc tgttccaaag
     3121 gtcctgcact ttgaacggca tgatggctgg agcaatctgc tcatgagtga ggccgatggc
     3181 gtcctttgct cggaagagta tgaagatgaa caaagccctg aaaagattat cgagctgtat
     3241 gcggagtgca tcaggctctt tcactccatc gacatatcgg attgtcccta tacgaatagc
     3301 ttagacagcc gcttagccga attggattac ttactgaata acgatctggc cgatgtggat
     3361 tgcgaaaact gggaagagga cactccattt aaagatccgc gcgagctgta tgatttttta
     3421 aagacggaaa agcccgaaga ggaacttgtc ttttcccacg gcgacctggg agacagcaac
     3481 atctttgtga aagatggcaa agtaagtggc tttattgatc ttgggagaag cggcagggcg
     3541 gacaagtggt atgacattgc cttctgcgtc cggtcgctca gggaggatat cggggaagaa
     3601 cagtatgtcg agctattttt tgacttactg gggatcaagc ctgattggga gaaaataaaa
     3661 tattatattt tactggatga attgttttag ctgtcagacc aagtttactc atatatactt
     3721 tagattgatt taaaacttca tttttaattt aaaaggatct aggtgaagat cctttttgat
     3781 aatctcatga ccaaaatccc ttaacgtgag ttttcgttcc actgagcgtc agaccccgta
     3841 gaaaagatca aaggatcttc ttgagatcct ttttttctgc gcgtaatctg ctgcttgcaa
     3901 acaaaaaaac caccgctacc agcggtggtt tgtttgccgg atcaagagct accaactctt
     3961 tttccgaagg taactggctt cagcagagcg cagataccaa atactgttct tctagtgtag
     4021 ccgtagttag gccaccactt caagaactct gtagcaccgc ctacatacct cgctctgcta
     4081 atcctgttac cagtggctgc tgccagtggc gataagtcgt gtcttaccgg gttggactca
     4141 agacgatagt taccggataa ggcgcagcgg tcgggctgaa cggggggttc gtgcacacag
     4201 cccagcttgg agcgaacgac ctacaccgaa ctgagatacc tacagcgtga gctatgagaa
     4261 agcgccacgc ttcccgaagg gagaaaggcg gacaggtatc cggtaagcgg cagggtcgga
     4321 acaggagagc gcacgaggga gcttccaggg ggaaacgcct ggtatcttta tagtcctgtc
     4381 gggtttcgcc acctctgact tgagcgtcga tttttgtgat gctcgtcagg ggggcggagc
     4441 ctatggaaaa acgccagcaa cgcggccttt ttacggttcc tgctcggatc tgttggaccg
     4501 gacagtagtc atggttgatg ggctgcctgt atcgagtggt gattttgtgc cgagctgccg
     4561 gtcggggagc tgttggctgg ctggtggcag gatatattgt ggtgtaaaca aattgacgct
     4621 tagacaactt aataacacat tgcggacgtt tttaatgtac tggggttgaa cactctgtgc
     4681 cgaattcgga tccagcggtc ctgctgagcc tcgacatgtt gtcgcaaaat tcgccctgga
     4741 cccgcccaac gatttgtcgt cactgtcaag gtttgacctg cacttcattt ggggcccaca
     4801 tacaccaaaa aaatgctgca taattctcgg ggcagcaagt cggttacccg gccgccgtgc
     4861 tggaccgggt tgaatggtgc ccgtaacttt cggtagagcg gacggccaat actcaacttc
     4921 aaggaatctc acccatgcgc gccggcgggg aaccggagtt cccttcagtg agcgttatta
     4981 gttcgccgct cggtgtgtcg tagatactag cccctggggc acttttgaaa tttgaataag
     5041 atttatgtaa tcagtctttt aggtttgacc ggttctgccg ctttttttaa aattggattt
     5101 gtaataataa aacgcaattg tttgttattg tggcgctcta tcatagatgt cgctataaac
     5161 ctattcagca caatatattg ttttcatttt aatattgtac atataagtag tagggtacaa
     5221 tcagtaaatt gaacggagaa tattattcat aaaaatacga tagtaacggg tgatatattc
     5281 attagaatga accgaaaccg gcggtaagga tctgagctac acatgctcag gttttttaca
     5341 acgtgcacaa cagaattgaa agcaaatatc atgcgatcat aggcttctcg catatctcat
     5401 taaagcagga caagcttact cgctttcttt ttcgaaagtt tgagtacctt cagggcatcc
     5461 tcttgataca ttactttcca cttcgattgg ggcaagctgt agcagttctt gcttagaccg
     5521 aattgccatc tcacagagat gctgaagagt tcgcgaccct ccagaaacgg tgatactaac
     5581 tcctcgaaac cgaatactat aggtacatcc gatctggtcg aaaccgaaaa atcgagatgc
     5641 tgcatagtta accgaatctc ccgtccaaga tccaaggact ctgtgcagtg aagcttccgt
     5701 cctgtcgtat ctgagatatc tcttaaatac aactttcccg aaaccccagc tttccttgaa
     5761 accaagggga ttatcttgat tcgaattcgt ctcatcgtta tgtagccgcc actcagtcca
     5821 actcggactt tcgtcaggaa gtttgaaggg agaagtggta cctcctgatc ctccatccca
     5881 acgttcactg ttagcttgtt ccctagcgtc gtttccttgt atagctcgtt ccatcattcg
     5941 atttggtgta tcgagattgg ttatgaaatt cagatgctag tgtaatgtat tggtaatttg
     6001 ggaagatata ataggaagca aggctattta tccatttctg aaaaggcgaa atggcgtcac
     6061 cgcgagcgtc acgcgcattc cgttcttgct gtaaagcgtt gtttggtaca cttttgacta
     6121 gcgaggcttg gcgtgtcagc gtatctattc aaaagtcgtt aatggctgcg gatcaagaaa
     6181 aagttggaat agaaacagaa tacccgcgaa attcaggccc ggttgccatg tcctacacgc
     6241 cgaaataaac gaccaaatta gtagaaaaat aaaaactgac taggatactt acgtcacgtc
     6301 ttgcgcactg atttgaaaaa tctcaatata aactccgcaa gaattcaagc ttggaggtca
     6361 acatggtgga gcacgacact ctggtctact ccaaaaatgt caaagataca gtctcagaag
     6421 atcaaagggc tattgagact tttcaacaaa ggataatttc gggaaacctc ctcggattcc
     6481 attgcccagc tatctgtcac ttcatcgaaa ggacagtaga aaaggaaggt ggctcctaca
     6541 aatgccatca ttgcgataaa ggaaaggcta tcattcaaga tctctctgcc gacagtggtc
     6601 ccaaagatgg acccccaccc acgaggagca tcgtggaaaa agaagaggtt ccaaccacgt
     6661 ctacaaagca agtggattga tgtgataaca tggtggagca cgacactctg gtctactcca
     6721 aaaatgtcaa agatacagtc tcagaagatc aaagggctat tgagactttt caacaaagga
     6781 taatttcggg aaacctcctc ggattccatt gcccagctat ctgtcacttc atcgaaagga
     6841 cagtagaaaa ggaaggtggc tcctacaaat gccatcattg cgataaagga aaggctatca
     6901 ttcaagatct ctctgccgac agtggtccca aagatggacc cccacccacg aggagcatcg
     6961 tggaaaaaga agaggttcca accacgtcta caaagcaagt ggattgatgt gacatctcca
     7021 ctgacgtaag ggatgacgca caatcccact atccttcgca agacccttcc tctatataag
     7081 gaagttcatt tcatttggag aggacacgct cgagtataag agctcatttt tacaacaatt
     7141 accaacaaca acaaacaaca aacaacatta caattacatt tacaattatc gatacaatgg
     7201 gatttgttct cttttcacaa ttgccttcat ttcttcttgt ctctacactt ctcttattcc
     7261 tagtaatatc ccactcttgc cgtgcaggta agtttctgct tctacctttg atatatatat
     7321 aataattatc attaattagt agtaatataa tatttcaaat atttttttca aaataaaaga
     7381 atgtagtata tagcaattgc ttttctgtag tttataagtg tgtatatttt aatttataac
     7441 ttttctaata tatgaccaaa atttgttgat gtgcaggagg tcgcaactta aaagaattat
     7501 ccatgcttga aaggcatgaa aattggatgg ttcatcatgg acgtgtatac aaagatgata
     7561 tagaaaaaga acaccgcttc aagacattca aggaaaacgt tgagttcatc gaatctttca
     7621 acaagaacgg aactcaacgt tataagctag ccgtcaataa atatgctgat ctgaccactg
     7681 aggaattcac aacatcattt atggggctcg acacttcatt actatcccag caagaatcaa
     7741 cagctacaac aacgtccttt aaatatgata gtgtgactga agtgccgaat agcatggact
     7801 ggagaaagag agggagtgtc acaggagtca aggatcaagg tgtatgtgga tgttgttggg
     7861 cattttctgc ggccgcggct atagaaggag catatcaaat tgcaaacaac gaactaatct
     7921 ctctttcaga gcaacaacta ttggattgct ctacgcagaa caaaggctgc aacggcggac
     7981 taatgactaa cgcttacgac ttcttacttc agaacggggg cattaccaca gagactaact
     8041 atccttatga agaagctcaa aatgtttgca agaccgaaca accagcagca gttactatca
     8101 atggctacga agtcgtacca tctgacgagt catcgttgtt gaaagctgta gtgaatcagc
     8161 ctatttctgt tggtattgcg gctagccaag agtttcagtt ttacgcggga ggaatatatg
     8221 atggaagttg tgccgataga ttgaatcatg cagtgacagt tataggttat gggacaagtg
     8281 aagaagatgg tacaaaatat tggatagtga agaattcatg ggggagtgat tggggtgagg
     8341 aaggatatat gagaattgct agagatgttg gagttcctgg tggccattgt gatattgcaa
     8401 aggtgtcatc gtatcctact gctggtggcc atcatcacca tcaccactga gcttctctag
     8461 ctagagtcga tcgacaagct cgagtttctc cataataatg tgtgagtagt tcccagataa
     8521 gggaattagg gttcctatag ggtttcgctc atgtgttgag catataagaa acccttagta
     8581 tgtatttgta tttgtaaaat acttctatca ataaaatttc taattcctaa aaccaaaatc
     8641 cagtactaaa atccagatcg ctactagagg atgcacatgt gaccgaggga cacgaagtga
     8701 tccgtttaaa ctatcagtgt ttgacaggat atattggcgg gtaaacctaa gagaaaagag
     8761 cgtttattag aataatcgga tatttaaaag ggcgtgaaaa ggtttatccg ttcgtccatt
     8821 tgtatgtgca tgccaaccac agggttcccc tcgggagtca gc
//
