# Supplementary material for: Bioengineering secreted proteases converts divergent Rcr3 orthologs and paralogs into extracellular immune co-receptors
Source: bioRxiv preprint, doi:10.1101/2024.02.14.580413, version 2 (2024-05-23)
Supplement: Dataset S2 [file 580413_file07.zip › S2_Dataset/pJK049-063.gb]

LOCUS       pJK049-063              3196 bp    DNA     circular UNA 29-JAN-2024
DEFINITION  pL0M-nsCDS1-P0R1R2R3R4R5P6.
ACCESSION   urn.local...2cth-ecqffy6
VERSION     urn.local...2cth-ecqffy6
KEYWORDS    .
SOURCE      
  ORGANISM  .
FEATURES             Location/Qualifiers
     terminator      1..95
                     /Note="recombinase family protein terminator"
                     /note="Derived using Geneious Prime 2023.2.1 'Annotate
                     from Database' based on nucleotide similarity"
                     /label="recombinase family protein terminator"
     promoter        96..200
                     /gene="bla"
                     /note="AmpR promoter"
                     /note="Derived using Geneious Prime 2020.1.1 'Annotate
                     from Database' based on nucleotide similarity"
                     /label="bla promoter"
     CDS             201..1208
                     /name="aadA CDS"
                     /gene="aadA"
                     /product="ANT(3'')-Ia family aminoglycoside
                     nucleotidyltransferase AadA1"
                     /note="confers resistance against aminoglycosides
                     (PF01909)"
                     /transl_table=11
                     /note="Derived using Geneious Prime 2020.1.1 'Annotate
                     from Database' based on protein similarity"
                     /label="aadA CDS"
     promoter        complement(301..329)
                     /gene="intI1"
                     /note="Derived using Geneious Prime 2020.1.1 'Annotate
                     from Database' based on nucleotide similarity"
                     /label="int1 promoter"
     terminator      1212..1359
                     /Note="Beta-lactamase TEM terminator"
                     /note="Derived using Geneious Prime 2023.2.1 'Annotate
                     from Database' based on nucleotide similarity"
                     /label="bla terminator"
     terminator      complement(1361..1399)
                     /name="Tndr"
                     /note="rho independent terminator"
                     /note="Derived using Geneious Prime 2020.1.1 'Annotate
                     from Database' based on nucleotide similarity"
                     /label="Tndr"
     rep_origin      1402..1970
                     /direction="RIGHT"
                     /note="high-copy-number ColE1/pMB1/pBR322/pUC origin of 
                     replication; ori"
                     /note="Derived using Geneious Prime 2020.1.1 'Annotate
                     from Database' based on nucleotide similarity"
                     /label="ori rep origin"
     misc_RNA        1418..1970
                     /name="RNA-II"
                     /note="Derived using Geneious Prime 2020.1.1 'Annotate
                     from Database' based on nucleotide similarity"
                     /label="RNA-II"
     terminator      complement(1419..1452)
                     /name="Tndr"
                     /note="rho independent terminator"
                     /note="Derived using Geneious Prime 2020.1.1 'Annotate
                     from Database' based on nucleotide similarity"
                     /label="Tndr"
     misc_RNA        complement(1421..1528)
                     /name="RNA-I"
                     /note="Derived using Geneious Prime 2020.1.1 'Annotate
                     from Database' based on nucleotide similarity"
                     /label="RNA-I"
     regulatory      1781..2159
                     /regulatory_class="other"
                     /note="ColE1 ori"
                     /note="Derived using Geneious Prime 2020.1.1 'Annotate
                     from Database' based on nucleotide similarity"
                     /label="ColE1 ori regulatory"
     misc_feature    2057..2064
                     /note="DnaA box"
                     /note="Derived using Geneious Prime 2023.2.1 'Annotate
                     from Database' based on nucleotide similarity"
                     /label="DnaA box"
     misc_feature    2090..2153
                     /name="L-strand Y effector site"
                     /note="L-strand Y effector site"
                     /note="Derived using Geneious Prime 2020.1.1 'Annotate
                     from Database' based on nucleotide similarity"
                     /label="L-strand Y effector site"
     CDS             <2222..>2524
                     /gene="pip1"
                     /product="phytophthora-inhibited protease 1"
                     /protein_id="ABG23376.1"
                     /db_xref="GI:108937128"
                     /note="Derived using Geneious Prime 2020.1.1 'Annotate
                     from Database' based on nucleotide similarity"
                     /label="Pip1 pro-domain fragment CDS"
     CDS             <2525..>2605
                     /gene="Rcr3"
                     /note="required for Cf-2-dependent disease resistance"
                     /product="cysteine protease"
                     /protein_id="AAM19207.1"
                     /db_xref="GI:20334373"
                     /note="Derived using Geneious Prime 2020.1.1 'Annotate
                     from Database' based on nucleotide similarity"
                     /label="Rcr3pim fragment 1 CDS"
     CDS             <2606..>2710
                     /gene="Rcr3"
                     /note="required for Cf-2-dependent disease resistance"
                     /product="cysteine protease"
                     /protein_id="AAM19207.1"
                     /db_xref="GI:20334373"
                     /note="Derived using Geneious Prime 2020.1.1 'Annotate
                     from Database' based on nucleotide similarity"
                     /label="Rcr3pim fragment 2 CDS"
     CDS             <2711..>2779
                     /gene="Rcr3"
                     /note="required for Cf-2-dependent disease resistance"
                     /product="cysteine protease"
                     /protein_id="AAM19207.1"
                     /db_xref="GI:20334373"
                     /note="Derived using Geneious Prime 2020.1.1 'Annotate
                     from Database' based on nucleotide similarity"
                     /label="Rcr3pim fragment 3 CDS"
     CDS             <2780..>2902
                     /gene="Rcr3"
                     /note="required for Cf-2-dependent disease resistance"
                     /product="cysteine protease"
                     /protein_id="AAM19207.1"
                     /db_xref="GI:20334373"
                     /note="Derived using Geneious Prime 2020.1.1 'Annotate
                     from Database' based on nucleotide similarity"
                     /label="Rcr3pim fragment 4 CDS"
     CDS             <2903..>3040
                     /gene="Rcr3"
                     /note="required for Cf-2-dependent disease resistance"
                     /product="cysteine protease"
                     /protein_id="AAM19207.1"
                     /db_xref="GI:20334373"
                     /note="Derived using Geneious Prime 2020.1.1 'Annotate
                     from Database' based on nucleotide similarity"
                     /label="Rcr3pim fragment 5 CDS"
     CDS             <3041..3166
                     /gene="pip1"
                     /product="phytophthora-inhibited protease 1"
                     /protein_id="ABG23376.1"
                     /db_xref="GI:108937128"
                     /note="Derived using Geneious Prime 2020.1.1 'Annotate
                     from Database' based on nucleotide similarity"
                     /label="Pip1 fragment 6 CDS"
ORIGIN      
        1 gacgaaaggg cctcgtgata cgcctatttt tataggttaa tgtcatgata ataatggttt
       61 cttagacgtc aggtggcact tttcggggaa atgtgcgcgg aacccctatt tgtttatttt
      121 tctaaataca ttcaaatatg tatccgctca tgagacaata accctgataa atgcttcaat
      181 aatattgaaa aaggaagagt atgcgctcac gcaactggtc cagaaccttg accgaacgca
      241 gcggtggtaa cggcgcagtg gcggttttca tggcttgtta tgactgtttt tttggggtac
      301 agtctatgcc tcgggcatcc aagcagcaag cgcgttacgc cgtgggtcga tgtttgatgt
      361 tatggagcag caacgatgtt acgcagcagg gcagtcgccc taaaacaaag ttaaacatca
      421 tgagggaagc ggtgatcgcc gaagtatcga ctcaactatc agaggtagtt ggcgtcatcg
      481 agcgccatct cgaaccgacg ttgctggccg tacatttgta cggctccgca gtggatggcg
      541 gcctgaagcc acacagcgat attgatttgc tggttacggt gaccgtaagg cttgatgaaa
      601 caacgcggcg agctttgatc aacgaccttt tggaaacttc ggcttcccct ggagagagcg
      661 agattctccg cgctgtagaa gtcaccattg ttgtgcacga cgacatcatt ccgtggcgtt
      721 atccagctaa gcgcgaactg caatttggag aatggcagcg caatgacatt cttgcaggta
      781 tcttcgagcc agccacgatc gacattgatc tggctatctt gctgacaaaa gcaagagaac
      841 atagcgttgc cttggtaggt ccagcggcgg aggaactctt tgatccggtt cctgaacagg
      901 atctatttga ggcgctaaat gaaaccttaa cgctatggaa ctcgccgccc gactgggctg
      961 gcgatgagcg aaatgtagtg cttacgttgt cccgcatttg gtacagcgca gtaaccggca
     1021 aaatcgcgcc gaaggatgtc gctgccgact gggcaatgga gcgcctgccg gcccagtatc
     1081 agcccgtcat acttgaagct agacaggctt atcttggaca agaagaagat cgcttggcct
     1141 cgcgcgcaga tcagttggaa gaatttgtcc attacgtaaa aggcgagatc accaaggtag
     1201 tcggcaaata actgtcagac caagtttact catatatact ttagattgat ttaaaacttc
     1261 atttttaatt taaaaggatc taggtgaaga tcctttttga taatctcatg accaaaatcc
     1321 cttaacgtga gttttcgttc cactgagcgt cagaccccgt agaaaagatc aaaggatctt
     1381 cttgagatcc tttttttctg cgcgtaatct gctgcttgca aacaaaaaaa ccaccgctac
     1441 cagcggtggt ttgtttgccg gatcaagagc taccaactct ttttccgaag gtaactggct
     1501 tcagcagagc gcagatacca aatactgtcc ttctagtgta gccgtagtta ggccaccact
     1561 tcaagaactc tgtagcaccg cctacatacc tcgctctgct aatcctgtta ccagtggctg
     1621 ctgccagtgg cgataagtcg tgtcttaccg ggttggactc aagacgatag ttaccggata
     1681 aggcgcagcg gtcgggctga acggggggtt cgtgcacaca gcccagcttg gagcgaacga
     1741 cctacaccga actgagatac ctacagcgtg agctatgaga aagcgccacg cttcccgaag
     1801 ggagaaaggc ggacaggtat ccggtaagcg gcagggtcgg aacaggagag cgcacgaggg
     1861 agcttccagg gggaaacgcc tggtatcttt atagtcctgt cgggtttcgc cacctctgac
     1921 ttgagcgtcg atttttgtga tgctcgtcag gggggcggag cctatggaaa aacgccagca
     1981 acgcggcctt tttacggttc ctggcctttt gctggccttt tgctcacatg ttctttcctg
     2041 cgttatcccc tgattctgtg gataaccgta ttaccgcctt tgagtgagct gataccgctc
     2101 gccgcagccg aacgaccgag cgcagcgagt cagtgagcga ggaagcggaa gagcgcccaa
     2161 tacgcaaacc gcctctcccc gcgcgttggc cgattcatta atcactctgt ggtctcaagg
     2221 tcgcaactta aaagaattat ccatgcttga aaggcatgaa aattggatgg ttcatcatgg
     2281 acgtgtatac aaagatgata tagaaaaaga acaccgcttc aagacattca aggaaaacgt
     2341 tgagttcatc gaatctttca acaagaacgg aactcaacgt tataagctag ccgtcaataa
     2401 atatgctgat ctgaccactg aggaattcac aacatcattt atggggctcg acacttcatt
     2461 actatcccag caagaatcaa cagctacaac aacgtccttt aaatatgata gtgtgactga
     2521 agtgccgtct aacttggact ggagagagtc tggggctgtc actcaagtga aacatcaagg
     2581 tcgatgtgga tgttgctggg cgttttctgc agttggatca ctagaaggag cctacaaaat
     2641 tgcaacaggc aacttgatgg aattctctga acaggaactt ctcgattgca ccaccaacaa
     2701 ttatggctgc aacggaggtt taatgacgaa tgcattcgat tttatcatag aaaatggtgg
     2761 aatttcaagg gaatcagact atgaatacct aggtgaacag tacacatgca gaagccgaga
     2821 gaaaacagca gcagtgcaaa taagtagtta taaagtcgtg cctgaaggtg aaacatcact
     2881 attacaagcc gtaactaaac agccagtgtc cattggaata gctgctagcc aagatttaca
     2941 gttttacgcg ggaggaactt atgacggaaa ctgtgccgat caaattaacc atgctgtaac
     3001 agcgatagga tatggaactg atgaggaagg tcagaaatat tggatagtga agaattcatg
     3061 ggggagtgat tggggtgagg aaggatatat gagaattgct agagatgttg gagttgatgg
     3121 tggccattgt ggcattgcaa aggttgcgtc gttccctact gcttgagctt tgagaccacg
     3181 aagtggctct tcagtg
//
