# Supplementary material for: Bioengineering secreted proteases converts divergent Rcr3 orthologs and paralogs into extracellular immune co-receptors
Source: bioRxiv preprint, doi:10.1101/2024.02.14.580413, version 2 (2024-05-23)
Supplement: Dataset S2 [file 580413_file07.zip › S2_Dataset/pJK049-022.gb]

LOCUS       pJK049-022              3208 bp    DNA     circular UNA 29-JAN-2024
DEFINITION  pL0M-nsCDS1-P0P1R2P3R4P5R6.
ACCESSION   urn.local...2cvp-ecqffyj
VERSION     urn.local...2cvp-ecqffyj
KEYWORDS    .
SOURCE      
  ORGANISM  .
FEATURES             Location/Qualifiers
     terminator      1..95
                     /Note="recombinase family protein terminator"
                     /note="Derived using Geneious Prime 2023.2.1 'Annotate
                     from Database' based on nucleotide similarity"
                     /label="recombinase family protein terminator"
     promoter        96..200
                     /gene="bla"
                     /note="AmpR promoter"
                     /note="Derived using Geneious Prime 2020.1.1 'Annotate
                     from Database' based on nucleotide similarity"
                     /label="bla promoter"
     CDS             201..1208
                     /name="aadA CDS"
                     /gene="aadA"
                     /product="ANT(3'')-Ia family aminoglycoside
                     nucleotidyltransferase AadA1"
                     /note="confers resistance against aminoglycosides
                     (PF01909)"
                     /transl_table=11
                     /note="Derived using Geneious Prime 2020.1.1 'Annotate
                     from Database' based on protein similarity"
                     /label="aadA CDS"
     promoter        complement(301..329)
                     /gene="intI1"
                     /note="Derived using Geneious Prime 2020.1.1 'Annotate
                     from Database' based on nucleotide similarity"
                     /label="int1 promoter"
     terminator      1212..1359
                     /Note="Beta-lactamase TEM terminator"
                     /note="Derived using Geneious Prime 2023.2.1 'Annotate
                     from Database' based on nucleotide similarity"
                     /label="bla terminator"
     terminator      complement(1361..1399)
                     /name="Tndr"
                     /note="rho independent terminator"
                     /note="Derived using Geneious Prime 2020.1.1 'Annotate
                     from Database' based on nucleotide similarity"
                     /label="Tndr"
     rep_origin      1402..1970
                     /direction="RIGHT"
                     /note="high-copy-number ColE1/pMB1/pBR322/pUC origin of 
                     replication; ori"
                     /note="Derived using Geneious Prime 2020.1.1 'Annotate
                     from Database' based on nucleotide similarity"
                     /label="ori rep origin"
     misc_RNA        1418..1970
                     /name="RNA-II"
                     /note="Derived using Geneious Prime 2020.1.1 'Annotate
                     from Database' based on nucleotide similarity"
                     /label="RNA-II"
     terminator      complement(1419..1452)
                     /name="Tndr"
                     /note="rho independent terminator"
                     /note="Derived using Geneious Prime 2020.1.1 'Annotate
                     from Database' based on nucleotide similarity"
                     /label="Tndr"
     misc_RNA        complement(1421..1528)
                     /name="RNA-I"
                     /note="Derived using Geneious Prime 2020.1.1 'Annotate
                     from Database' based on nucleotide similarity"
                     /label="RNA-I"
     regulatory      1781..2159
                     /regulatory_class="other"
                     /note="ColE1 ori"
                     /note="Derived using Geneious Prime 2020.1.1 'Annotate
                     from Database' based on nucleotide similarity"
                     /label="ColE1 ori regulatory"
     misc_feature    2057..2064
                     /note="DnaA box"
                     /note="Derived using Geneious Prime 2023.2.1 'Annotate
                     from Database' based on nucleotide similarity"
                     /label="DnaA box"
     misc_feature    2090..2153
                     /name="L-strand Y effector site"
                     /note="L-strand Y effector site"
                     /note="Derived using Geneious Prime 2020.1.1 'Annotate
                     from Database' based on nucleotide similarity"
                     /label="L-strand Y effector site"
     CDS             <2222..>2524
                     /gene="pip1"
                     /product="phytophthora-inhibited protease 1"
                     /protein_id="ABG23376.1"
                     /db_xref="GI:108937128"
                     /note="Derived using Geneious Prime 2020.1.1 'Annotate
                     from Database' based on nucleotide similarity"
                     /label="Pip1 pro-domain fragment CDS"
     CDS             <2525..>2605
                     /gene="pip1"
                     /product="phytophthora-inhibited protease 1"
                     /protein_id="ABG23376.1"
                     /db_xref="GI:108937128"
                     /note="Derived using Geneious Prime 2020.1.1 'Annotate
                     from Database' based on nucleotide similarity"
                     /label="Pip1 fragment 1 CDS"
     CDS             <2606..>2710
                     /gene="Rcr3"
                     /note="required for Cf-2-dependent disease resistance"
                     /product="cysteine protease"
                     /protein_id="AAM19207.1"
                     /db_xref="GI:20334373"
                     /note="Derived using Geneious Prime 2020.1.1 'Annotate
                     from Database' based on nucleotide similarity"
                     /label="Rcr3pim fragment 2 CDS"
     CDS             <2711..>2785
                     /gene="pip1"
                     /product="phytophthora-inhibited protease 1"
                     /protein_id="ABG23376.1"
                     /db_xref="GI:108937128"
                     /note="Derived using Geneious Prime 2020.1.1 'Annotate
                     from Database' based on nucleotide similarity"
                     /label="Pip1 fragment 3 CDS"
     CDS             <2786..>2908
                     /gene="Rcr3"
                     /note="required for Cf-2-dependent disease resistance"
                     /product="cysteine protease"
                     /protein_id="AAM19207.1"
                     /db_xref="GI:20334373"
                     /note="Derived using Geneious Prime 2020.1.1 'Annotate
                     from Database' based on nucleotide similarity"
                     /label="Rcr3pim fragment 4 CDS"
     CDS             <2909..>3049
                     /gene="pip1"
                     /product="phytophthora-inhibited protease 1"
                     /protein_id="ABG23376.1"
                     /db_xref="GI:108937128"
                     /note="Derived using Geneious Prime 2020.1.1 'Annotate
                     from Database' based on nucleotide similarity"
                     /label="Pip1 fragment 5 CDS"
     CDS             <3050..3178
                     /gene="Rcr3"
                     /note="required for Cf-2-dependent disease resistance"
                     /product="cysteine protease"
                     /protein_id="AAM19207.1"
                     /db_xref="GI:20334373"
                     /note="Derived using Geneious Prime 2020.1.1 'Annotate
                     from Database' based on nucleotide similarity"
                     /label="Rcr3pim fragment 6 CDS"
ORIGIN      
        1 gacgaaaggg cctcgtgata cgcctatttt tataggttaa tgtcatgata ataatggttt
       61 cttagacgtc aggtggcact tttcggggaa atgtgcgcgg aacccctatt tgtttatttt
      121 tctaaataca ttcaaatatg tatccgctca tgagacaata accctgataa atgcttcaat
      181 aatattgaaa aaggaagagt atgcgctcac gcaactggtc cagaaccttg accgaacgca
      241 gcggtggtaa cggcgcagtg gcggttttca tggcttgtta tgactgtttt tttggggtac
      301 agtctatgcc tcgggcatcc aagcagcaag cgcgttacgc cgtgggtcga tgtttgatgt
      361 tatggagcag caacgatgtt acgcagcagg gcagtcgccc taaaacaaag ttaaacatca
      421 tgagggaagc ggtgatcgcc gaagtatcga ctcaactatc agaggtagtt ggcgtcatcg
      481 agcgccatct cgaaccgacg ttgctggccg tacatttgta cggctccgca gtggatggcg
      541 gcctgaagcc acacagcgat attgatttgc tggttacggt gaccgtaagg cttgatgaaa
      601 caacgcggcg agctttgatc aacgaccttt tggaaacttc ggcttcccct ggagagagcg
      661 agattctccg cgctgtagaa gtcaccattg ttgtgcacga cgacatcatt ccgtggcgtt
      721 atccagctaa gcgcgaactg caatttggag aatggcagcg caatgacatt cttgcaggta
      781 tcttcgagcc agccacgatc gacattgatc tggctatctt gctgacaaaa gcaagagaac
      841 atagcgttgc cttggtaggt ccagcggcgg aggaactctt tgatccggtt cctgaacagg
      901 atctatttga ggcgctaaat gaaaccttaa cgctatggaa ctcgccgccc gactgggctg
      961 gcgatgagcg aaatgtagtg cttacgttgt cccgcatttg gtacagcgca gtaaccggca
     1021 aaatcgcgcc gaaggatgtc gctgccgact gggcaatgga gcgcctgccg gcccagtatc
     1081 agcccgtcat acttgaagct agacaggctt atcttggaca agaagaagat cgcttggcct
     1141 cgcgcgcaga tcagttggaa gaatttgtcc attacgtaaa aggcgagatc accaaggtag
     1201 tcggcaaata actgtcagac caagtttact catatatact ttagattgat ttaaaacttc
     1261 atttttaatt taaaaggatc taggtgaaga tcctttttga taatctcatg accaaaatcc
     1321 cttaacgtga gttttcgttc cactgagcgt cagaccccgt agaaaagatc aaaggatctt
     1381 cttgagatcc tttttttctg cgcgtaatct gctgcttgca aacaaaaaaa ccaccgctac
     1441 cagcggtggt ttgtttgccg gatcaagagc taccaactct ttttccgaag gtaactggct
     1501 tcagcagagc gcagatacca aatactgtcc ttctagtgta gccgtagtta ggccaccact
     1561 tcaagaactc tgtagcaccg cctacatacc tcgctctgct aatcctgtta ccagtggctg
     1621 ctgccagtgg cgataagtcg tgtcttaccg ggttggactc aagacgatag ttaccggata
     1681 aggcgcagcg gtcgggctga acggggggtt cgtgcacaca gcccagcttg gagcgaacga
     1741 cctacaccga actgagatac ctacagcgtg agctatgaga aagcgccacg cttcccgaag
     1801 ggagaaaggc ggacaggtat ccggtaagcg gcagggtcgg aacaggagag cgcacgaggg
     1861 agcttccagg gggaaacgcc tggtatcttt atagtcctgt cgggtttcgc cacctctgac
     1921 ttgagcgtcg atttttgtga tgctcgtcag gggggcggag cctatggaaa aacgccagca
     1981 acgcggcctt tttacggttc ctggcctttt gctggccttt tgctcacatg ttctttcctg
     2041 cgttatcccc tgattctgtg gataaccgta ttaccgcctt tgagtgagct gataccgctc
     2101 gccgcagccg aacgaccgag cgcagcgagt cagtgagcga ggaagcggaa gagcgcccaa
     2161 tacgcaaacc gcctctcccc gcgcgttggc cgattcatta atcactctgt ggtctcaagg
     2221 tcgcaactta aaagaattat ccatgcttga aaggcatgaa aattggatgg ttcatcatgg
     2281 acgtgtatac aaagatgata tagaaaaaga acaccgcttc aagacattca aggaaaacgt
     2341 tgagttcatc gaatctttca acaagaacgg aactcaacgt tataagctag ccgtcaataa
     2401 atatgctgat ctgaccactg aggaattcac aacatcattt atggggctcg acacttcatt
     2461 actatcccag caagaatcaa cagctacaac aacgtccttt aaatatgata gtgtgactga
     2521 agtgccgaat agcatggact ggagaaagag agggagtgtc acaggagtca aggatcaagg
     2581 tgtatgtgga tgttgttggg cattttctgc agttggatca ctagaaggag cctacaaaat
     2641 tgcaacaggc aacttgatgg aattctctga acaggaactt ctcgattgca ccaccaacaa
     2701 ttatggctgc gagggcggac taatgactgt cgcttacgac ttcttacttc agaacaatgg
     2761 cgggggcatt accacagaga ctaactatga atacctaggt gaacagtaca catgcagaag
     2821 ccgagagaaa acagcagcag tgcaaataag tagttataaa gtcgtgcctg aaggtgaaac
     2881 atcactatta caagccgtaa ctaaacagcc tatttctgtt ggtattgcgg ctaacgatga
     2941 gtttcatatg tacggaagtg gaatatatga tggaagttgt aattctagac tgaatcatgc
     3001 agtgacagtt ataggttatg ggacaagtga agaagatggt acaaaatatt ggttgttgaa
     3061 gaattcatgg ggaacaagtt ggggcgagaa tgggtttatg aaaattataa gagattctgg
     3121 ggatccttca ggtctttgtg atatcgcaaa gatgtcatct tatccaaaca tagcatgagc
     3181 tttgagacca cgaagtggct cttcagtg
//
