# Supplementary material for: Bioengineering secreted proteases converts divergent Rcr3 orthologs and paralogs into extracellular immune co-receptors
Source: bioRxiv preprint, doi:10.1101/2024.02.14.580413, version 2 (2024-05-23)
Supplement: Dataset S2 [file 580413_file07.zip › S2_Dataset/pJK049-016.gb]

LOCUS       pJK049-016              3199 bp    DNA     circular UNA 29-JAN-2024
DEFINITION  pL0M-nsCDS1-P0P1P2R3R4R5R6.
ACCESSION   urn.local...2csg-ecqffxz
VERSION     urn.local...2csg-ecqffxz
KEYWORDS    .
SOURCE      
  ORGANISM  .
FEATURES             Location/Qualifiers
     terminator      1..95
                     /Note="recombinase family protein terminator"
                     /note="Derived using Geneious Prime 2023.2.1 'Annotate
                     from Database' based on nucleotide similarity"
                     /label="recombinase family protein terminator"
     promoter        96..200
                     /gene="bla"
                     /note="AmpR promoter"
                     /note="Derived using Geneious Prime 2020.1.1 'Annotate
                     from Database' based on nucleotide similarity"
                     /label="bla promoter"
     CDS             201..1208
                     /name="aadA CDS"
                     /gene="aadA"
                     /product="ANT(3'')-Ia family aminoglycoside
                     nucleotidyltransferase AadA1"
                     /note="confers resistance against aminoglycosides
                     (PF01909)"
                     /transl_table=11
                     /note="Derived using Geneious Prime 2020.1.1 'Annotate
                     from Database' based on protein similarity"
                     /label="aadA CDS"
     promoter        complement(301..329)
                     /gene="intI1"
                     /note="Derived using Geneious Prime 2020.1.1 'Annotate
                     from Database' based on nucleotide similarity"
                     /label="int1 promoter"
     terminator      1212..1359
                     /Note="Beta-lactamase TEM terminator"
                     /note="Derived using Geneious Prime 2023.2.1 'Annotate
                     from Database' based on nucleotide similarity"
                     /label="bla terminator"
     terminator      complement(1361..1399)
                     /name="Tndr"
                     /note="rho independent terminator"
                     /note="Derived using Geneious Prime 2020.1.1 'Annotate
                     from Database' based on nucleotide similarity"
                     /label="Tndr"
     rep_origin      1402..1970
                     /direction="RIGHT"
                     /note="high-copy-number ColE1/pMB1/pBR322/pUC origin of 
                     replication; ori"
                     /note="Derived using Geneious Prime 2020.1.1 'Annotate
                     from Database' based on nucleotide similarity"
                     /label="ori rep origin"
     misc_RNA        1418..1970
                     /name="RNA-II"
                     /note="Derived using Geneious Prime 2020.1.1 'Annotate
                     from Database' based on nucleotide similarity"
                     /label="RNA-II"
     terminator      complement(1419..1452)
                     /name="Tndr"
                     /note="rho independent terminator"
                     /note="Derived using Geneious Prime 2020.1.1 'Annotate
                     from Database' based on nucleotide similarity"
                     /label="Tndr"
     misc_RNA        complement(1421..1528)
                     /name="RNA-I"
                     /note="Derived using Geneious Prime 2020.1.1 'Annotate
                     from Database' based on nucleotide similarity"
                     /label="RNA-I"
     regulatory      1781..2159
                     /regulatory_class="other"
                     /note="ColE1 ori"
                     /note="Derived using Geneious Prime 2020.1.1 'Annotate
                     from Database' based on nucleotide similarity"
                     /label="ColE1 ori regulatory"
     misc_feature    2057..2064
                     /note="DnaA box"
                     /note="Derived using Geneious Prime 2023.2.1 'Annotate
                     from Database' based on nucleotide similarity"
                     /label="DnaA box"
     misc_feature    2090..2153
                     /name="L-strand Y effector site"
                     /note="L-strand Y effector site"
                     /note="Derived using Geneious Prime 2020.1.1 'Annotate
                     from Database' based on nucleotide similarity"
                     /label="L-strand Y effector site"
     CDS             <2222..>2524
                     /gene="pip1"
                     /product="phytophthora-inhibited protease 1"
                     /protein_id="ABG23376.1"
                     /db_xref="GI:108937128"
                     /note="Derived using Geneious Prime 2020.1.1 'Annotate
                     from Database' based on nucleotide similarity"
                     /label="Pip1 pro-domain fragment CDS"
     CDS             <2525..>2605
                     /gene="pip1"
                     /product="phytophthora-inhibited protease 1"
                     /protein_id="ABG23376.1"
                     /db_xref="GI:108937128"
                     /note="Derived using Geneious Prime 2020.1.1 'Annotate
                     from Database' based on nucleotide similarity"
                     /label="Pip1 fragment 1 CDS"
     CDS             <2606..>2710
                     /gene="pip1"
                     /product="phytophthora-inhibited protease 1"
                     /protein_id="ABG23376.1"
                     /db_xref="GI:108937128"
                     /note="Derived using Geneious Prime 2020.1.1 'Annotate
                     from Database' based on nucleotide similarity"
                     /label="Pip1 fragment 2 CDS"
     CDS             <2711..>2779
                     /gene="Rcr3"
                     /note="required for Cf-2-dependent disease resistance"
                     /product="cysteine protease"
                     /protein_id="AAM19207.1"
                     /db_xref="GI:20334373"
                     /note="Derived using Geneious Prime 2020.1.1 'Annotate
                     from Database' based on nucleotide similarity"
                     /label="Rcr3pim fragment 3 CDS"
     CDS             <2780..>2902
                     /gene="Rcr3"
                     /note="required for Cf-2-dependent disease resistance"
                     /product="cysteine protease"
                     /protein_id="AAM19207.1"
                     /db_xref="GI:20334373"
                     /note="Derived using Geneious Prime 2020.1.1 'Annotate
                     from Database' based on nucleotide similarity"
                     /label="Rcr3pim fragment 4 CDS"
     CDS             <2903..>3040
                     /gene="Rcr3"
                     /note="required for Cf-2-dependent disease resistance"
                     /product="cysteine protease"
                     /protein_id="AAM19207.1"
                     /db_xref="GI:20334373"
                     /note="Derived using Geneious Prime 2020.1.1 'Annotate
                     from Database' based on nucleotide similarity"
                     /label="Rcr3pim fragment 5 CDS"
     CDS             <3041..3169
                     /gene="Rcr3"
                     /note="required for Cf-2-dependent disease resistance"
                     /product="cysteine protease"
                     /protein_id="AAM19207.1"
                     /db_xref="GI:20334373"
                     /note="Derived using Geneious Prime 2020.1.1 'Annotate
                     from Database' based on nucleotide similarity"
                     /label="Rcr3pim fragment 6 CDS"
ORIGIN      
        1 gacgaaaggg cctcgtgata cgcctatttt tataggttaa tgtcatgata ataatggttt
       61 cttagacgtc aggtggcact tttcggggaa atgtgcgcgg aacccctatt tgtttatttt
      121 tctaaataca ttcaaatatg tatccgctca tgagacaata accctgataa atgcttcaat
      181 aatattgaaa aaggaagagt atgcgctcac gcaactggtc cagaaccttg accgaacgca
      241 gcggtggtaa cggcgcagtg gcggttttca tggcttgtta tgactgtttt tttggggtac
      301 agtctatgcc tcgggcatcc aagcagcaag cgcgttacgc cgtgggtcga tgtttgatgt
      361 tatggagcag caacgatgtt acgcagcagg gcagtcgccc taaaacaaag ttaaacatca
      421 tgagggaagc ggtgatcgcc gaagtatcga ctcaactatc agaggtagtt ggcgtcatcg
      481 agcgccatct cgaaccgacg ttgctggccg tacatttgta cggctccgca gtggatggcg
      541 gcctgaagcc acacagcgat attgatttgc tggttacggt gaccgtaagg cttgatgaaa
      601 caacgcggcg agctttgatc aacgaccttt tggaaacttc ggcttcccct ggagagagcg
      661 agattctccg cgctgtagaa gtcaccattg ttgtgcacga cgacatcatt ccgtggcgtt
      721 atccagctaa gcgcgaactg caatttggag aatggcagcg caatgacatt cttgcaggta
      781 tcttcgagcc agccacgatc gacattgatc tggctatctt gctgacaaaa gcaagagaac
      841 atagcgttgc cttggtaggt ccagcggcgg aggaactctt tgatccggtt cctgaacagg
      901 atctatttga ggcgctaaat gaaaccttaa cgctatggaa ctcgccgccc gactgggctg
      961 gcgatgagcg aaatgtagtg cttacgttgt cccgcatttg gtacagcgca gtaaccggca
     1021 aaatcgcgcc gaaggatgtc gctgccgact gggcaatgga gcgcctgccg gcccagtatc
     1081 agcccgtcat acttgaagct agacaggctt atcttggaca agaagaagat cgcttggcct
     1141 cgcgcgcaga tcagttggaa gaatttgtcc attacgtaaa aggcgagatc accaaggtag
     1201 tcggcaaata actgtcagac caagtttact catatatact ttagattgat ttaaaacttc
     1261 atttttaatt taaaaggatc taggtgaaga tcctttttga taatctcatg accaaaatcc
     1321 cttaacgtga gttttcgttc cactgagcgt cagaccccgt agaaaagatc aaaggatctt
     1381 cttgagatcc tttttttctg cgcgtaatct gctgcttgca aacaaaaaaa ccaccgctac
     1441 cagcggtggt ttgtttgccg gatcaagagc taccaactct ttttccgaag gtaactggct
     1501 tcagcagagc gcagatacca aatactgtcc ttctagtgta gccgtagtta ggccaccact
     1561 tcaagaactc tgtagcaccg cctacatacc tcgctctgct aatcctgtta ccagtggctg
     1621 ctgccagtgg cgataagtcg tgtcttaccg ggttggactc aagacgatag ttaccggata
     1681 aggcgcagcg gtcgggctga acggggggtt cgtgcacaca gcccagcttg gagcgaacga
     1741 cctacaccga actgagatac ctacagcgtg agctatgaga aagcgccacg cttcccgaag
     1801 ggagaaaggc ggacaggtat ccggtaagcg gcagggtcgg aacaggagag cgcacgaggg
     1861 agcttccagg gggaaacgcc tggtatcttt atagtcctgt cgggtttcgc cacctctgac
     1921 ttgagcgtcg atttttgtga tgctcgtcag gggggcggag cctatggaaa aacgccagca
     1981 acgcggcctt tttacggttc ctggcctttt gctggccttt tgctcacatg ttctttcctg
     2041 cgttatcccc tgattctgtg gataaccgta ttaccgcctt tgagtgagct gataccgctc
     2101 gccgcagccg aacgaccgag cgcagcgagt cagtgagcga ggaagcggaa gagcgcccaa
     2161 tacgcaaacc gcctctcccc gcgcgttggc cgattcatta atcactctgt ggtctcaagg
     2221 tcgcaactta aaagaattat ccatgcttga aaggcatgaa aattggatgg ttcatcatgg
     2281 acgtgtatac aaagatgata tagaaaaaga acaccgcttc aagacattca aggaaaacgt
     2341 tgagttcatc gaatctttca acaagaacgg aactcaacgt tataagctag ccgtcaataa
     2401 atatgctgat ctgaccactg aggaattcac aacatcattt atggggctcg acacttcatt
     2461 actatcccag caagaatcaa cagctacaac aacgtccttt aaatatgata gtgtgactga
     2521 agtgccgaat agcatggact ggagaaagag agggagtgtc acaggagtca aggatcaagg
     2581 tgtatgtgga tgttgttggg cattttctgc ggccgcggct atagaaggag catatcaaat
     2641 tgcaaacaac gaactaatct ctctttcaga gcaacaacta ttggattgct ctacgcagaa
     2701 caaaggctgc aacggaggtt taatgacgaa tgcattcgat tttatcatag aaaatggtgg
     2761 aatttcaagg gaatcagact atgaatacct aggtgaacag tacacatgca gaagccgaga
     2821 gaaaacagca gcagtgcaaa taagtagtta taaagtcgtg cctgaaggtg aaacatcact
     2881 attacaagcc gtaactaaac agccagtgtc cattggaata gctgctagcc aagatttaca
     2941 gttttacgcg ggaggaactt atgacggaaa ctgtgccgat caaattaacc atgctgtaac
     3001 agcgatagga tatggaactg atgaggaagg tcagaaatat tggttgttga agaattcatg
     3061 gggaacaagt tggggcgaga atgggtttat gaaaattata agagattctg gggatccttc
     3121 aggtctttgt gatatcgcaa agatgtcatc ttatccaaac atagcatgag ctttgagacc
     3181 acgaagtggc tcttcagtg
//
