# Supplementary material for: Bioengineering secreted proteases converts divergent Rcr3 orthologs and paralogs into extracellular immune co-receptors
Source: bioRxiv preprint, doi:10.1101/2024.02.14.580413, version 2 (2024-05-23)
Supplement: Dataset S2 [file 580413_file07.zip › S2_Dataset/pJK049-047.gb]

LOCUS       pJK049-047              3196 bp    DNA     circular UNA 29-JAN-2024
DEFINITION  pL0M-nsCDS1-P0R1P2R3R4R5P6.
ACCESSION   urn.local...2cuf-ecqffyb
VERSION     urn.local...2cuf-ecqffyb
KEYWORDS    .
SOURCE      
  ORGANISM  .
FEATURES             Location/Qualifiers
     terminator      1..95
                     /Note="recombinase family protein terminator"
                     /note="Derived using Geneious Prime 2023.2.1 'Annotate
                     from Database' based on nucleotide similarity"
                     /label="recombinase family protein terminator"
     promoter        96..200
                     /gene="bla"
                     /note="AmpR promoter"
                     /note="Derived using Geneious Prime 2020.1.1 'Annotate
                     from Database' based on nucleotide similarity"
                     /label="bla promoter"
     CDS             201..1208
                     /name="aadA CDS"
                     /gene="aadA"
                     /product="ANT(3'')-Ia family aminoglycoside
                     nucleotidyltransferase AadA1"
                     /note="confers resistance against aminoglycosides
                     (PF01909)"
                     /transl_table=11
                     /note="Derived using Geneious Prime 2020.1.1 'Annotate
                     from Database' based on protein similarity"
                     /label="aadA CDS"
     promoter        complement(301..329)
                     /gene="intI1"
                     /note="Derived using Geneious Prime 2020.1.1 'Annotate
                     from Database' based on nucleotide similarity"
                     /label="int1 promoter"
     terminator      1212..1359
                     /Note="Beta-lactamase TEM terminator"
                     /note="Derived using Geneious Prime 2023.2.1 'Annotate
                     from Database' based on nucleotide similarity"
                     /label="bla terminator"
     terminator      complement(1361..1399)
                     /name="Tndr"
                     /note="rho independent terminator"
                     /note="Derived using Geneious Prime 2020.1.1 'Annotate
                     from Database' based on nucleotide similarity"
                     /label="Tndr"
     rep_origin      1402..1970
                     /direction="RIGHT"
                     /note="high-copy-number ColE1/pMB1/pBR322/pUC origin of 
                     replication; ori"
                     /note="Derived using Geneious Prime 2020.1.1 'Annotate
                     from Database' based on nucleotide similarity"
                     /label="ori rep origin"
     misc_RNA        1418..1970
                     /name="RNA-II"
                     /note="Derived using Geneious Prime 2020.1.1 'Annotate
                     from Database' based on nucleotide similarity"
                     /label="RNA-II"
     terminator      complement(1419..1452)
                     /name="Tndr"
                     /note="rho independent terminator"
                     /note="Derived using Geneious Prime 2020.1.1 'Annotate
                     from Database' based on nucleotide similarity"
                     /label="Tndr"
     misc_RNA        complement(1421..1528)
                     /name="RNA-I"
                     /note="Derived using Geneious Prime 2020.1.1 'Annotate
                     from Database' based on nucleotide similarity"
                     /label="RNA-I"
     regulatory      1781..2159
                     /regulatory_class="other"
                     /note="ColE1 ori"
                     /note="Derived using Geneious Prime 2020.1.1 'Annotate
                     from Database' based on nucleotide similarity"
                     /label="ColE1 ori regulatory"
     misc_feature    2057..2064
                     /note="DnaA box"
                     /note="Derived using Geneious Prime 2023.2.1 'Annotate
                     from Database' based on nucleotide similarity"
                     /label="DnaA box"
     misc_feature    2090..2153
                     /name="L-strand Y effector site"
                     /note="L-strand Y effector site"
                     /note="Derived using Geneious Prime 2020.1.1 'Annotate
                     from Database' based on nucleotide similarity"
                     /label="L-strand Y effector site"
     CDS             <2222..>2524
                     /gene="pip1"
                     /product="phytophthora-inhibited protease 1"
                     /protein_id="ABG23376.1"
                     /db_xref="GI:108937128"
                     /note="Derived using Geneious Prime 2020.1.1 'Annotate
                     from Database' based on nucleotide similarity"
                     /label="Pip1 pro-domain fragment CDS"
     CDS             <2525..>2605
                     /gene="Rcr3"
                     /note="required for Cf-2-dependent disease resistance"
                     /product="cysteine protease"
                     /protein_id="AAM19207.1"
                     /db_xref="GI:20334373"
                     /note="Derived using Geneious Prime 2020.1.1 'Annotate
                     from Database' based on nucleotide similarity"
                     /label="Rcr3pim fragment 1 CDS"
     CDS             <2606..>2710
                     /gene="pip1"
                     /product="phytophthora-inhibited protease 1"
                     /protein_id="ABG23376.1"
                     /db_xref="GI:108937128"
                     /note="Derived using Geneious Prime 2020.1.1 'Annotate
                     from Database' based on nucleotide similarity"
                     /label="Pip1 fragment 2 CDS"
     CDS             <2711..>2779
                     /gene="Rcr3"
                     /note="required for Cf-2-dependent disease resistance"
                     /product="cysteine protease"
                     /protein_id="AAM19207.1"
                     /db_xref="GI:20334373"
                     /note="Derived using Geneious Prime 2020.1.1 'Annotate
                     from Database' based on nucleotide similarity"
                     /label="Rcr3pim fragment 3 CDS"
     CDS             <2780..>2902
                     /gene="Rcr3"
                     /note="required for Cf-2-dependent disease resistance"
                     /product="cysteine protease"
                     /protein_id="AAM19207.1"
                     /db_xref="GI:20334373"
                     /note="Derived using Geneious Prime 2020.1.1 'Annotate
                     from Database' based on nucleotide similarity"
                     /label="Rcr3pim fragment 4 CDS"
     CDS             <2903..>3040
                     /gene="Rcr3"
                     /note="required for Cf-2-dependent disease resistance"
                     /product="cysteine protease"
                     /protein_id="AAM19207.1"
                     /db_xref="GI:20334373"
                     /note="Derived using Geneious Prime 2020.1.1 'Annotate
                     from Database' based on nucleotide similarity"
                     /label="Rcr3pim fragment 5 CDS"
     CDS             <3041..3166
                     /gene="pip1"
                     /product="phytophthora-inhibited protease 1"
                     /protein_id="ABG23376.1"
                     /db_xref="GI:108937128"
                     /note="Derived using Geneious Prime 2020.1.1 'Annotate
                     from Database' based on nucleotide similarity"
                     /label="Pip1 fragment 6 CDS"
ORIGIN      
        1 gacgaaaggg cctcgtgata cgcctatttt tataggttaa tgtcatgata ataatggttt
       61 cttagacgtc aggtggcact tttcggggaa atgtgcgcgg aacccctatt tgtttatttt
      121 tctaaataca ttcaaatatg tatccgctca tgagacaata accctgataa atgcttcaat
      181 aatattgaaa aaggaagagt atgcgctcac gcaactggtc cagaaccttg accgaacgca
      241 gcggtggtaa cggcgcagtg gcggttttca tggcttgtta tgactgtttt tttggggtac
      301 agtctatgcc tcgggcatcc aagcagcaag cgcgttacgc cgtgggtcga tgtttgatgt
      361 tatggagcag caacgatgtt acgcagcagg gcagtcgccc taaaacaaag ttaaacatca
      421 tgagggaagc ggtgatcgcc gaagtatcga ctcaactatc agaggtagtt ggcgtcatcg
      481 agcgccatct cgaaccgacg ttgctggccg tacatttgta cggctccgca gtggatggcg
      541 gcctgaagcc acacagcgat attgatttgc tggttacggt gaccgtaagg cttgatgaaa
      601 caacgcggcg agctttgatc aacgaccttt tggaaacttc ggcttcccct ggagagagcg
      661 agattctccg cgctgtagaa gtcaccattg ttgtgcacga cgacatcatt ccgtggcgtt
      721 atccagctaa gcgcgaactg caatttggag aatggcagcg caatgacatt cttgcaggta
      781 tcttcgagcc agccacgatc gacattgatc tggctatctt gctgacaaaa gcaagagaac
      841 atagcgttgc cttggtaggt ccagcggcgg aggaactctt tgatccggtt cctgaacagg
      901 atctatttga ggcgctaaat gaaaccttaa cgctatggaa ctcgccgccc gactgggctg
      961 gcgatgagcg aaatgtagtg cttacgttgt cccgcatttg gtacagcgca gtaaccggca
     1021 aaatcgcgcc gaaggatgtc gctgccgact gggcaatgga gcgcctgccg gcccagtatc
     1081 agcccgtcat acttgaagct agacaggctt atcttggaca agaagaagat cgcttggcct
     1141 cgcgcgcaga tcagttggaa gaatttgtcc attacgtaaa aggcgagatc accaaggtag
     1201 tcggcaaata actgtcagac caagtttact catatatact ttagattgat ttaaaacttc
     1261 atttttaatt taaaaggatc taggtgaaga tcctttttga taatctcatg accaaaatcc
     1321 cttaacgtga gttttcgttc cactgagcgt cagaccccgt agaaaagatc aaaggatctt
     1381 cttgagatcc tttttttctg cgcgtaatct gctgcttgca aacaaaaaaa ccaccgctac
     1441 cagcggtggt ttgtttgccg gatcaagagc taccaactct ttttccgaag gtaactggct
     1501 tcagcagagc gcagatacca aatactgtcc ttctagtgta gccgtagtta ggccaccact
     1561 tcaagaactc tgtagcaccg cctacatacc tcgctctgct aatcctgtta ccagtggctg
     1621 ctgccagtgg cgataagtcg tgtcttaccg ggttggactc aagacgatag ttaccggata
     1681 aggcgcagcg gtcgggctga acggggggtt cgtgcacaca gcccagcttg gagcgaacga
     1741 cctacaccga actgagatac ctacagcgtg agctatgaga aagcgccacg cttcccgaag
     1801 ggagaaaggc ggacaggtat ccggtaagcg gcagggtcgg aacaggagag cgcacgaggg
     1861 agcttccagg gggaaacgcc tggtatcttt atagtcctgt cgggtttcgc cacctctgac
     1921 ttgagcgtcg atttttgtga tgctcgtcag gggggcggag cctatggaaa aacgccagca
     1981 acgcggcctt tttacggttc ctggcctttt gctggccttt tgctcacatg ttctttcctg
     2041 cgttatcccc tgattctgtg gataaccgta ttaccgcctt tgagtgagct gataccgctc
     2101 gccgcagccg aacgaccgag cgcagcgagt cagtgagcga ggaagcggaa gagcgcccaa
     2161 tacgcaaacc gcctctcccc gcgcgttggc cgattcatta atcactctgt ggtctcaagg
     2221 tcgcaactta aaagaattat ccatgcttga aaggcatgaa aattggatgg ttcatcatgg
     2281 acgtgtatac aaagatgata tagaaaaaga acaccgcttc aagacattca aggaaaacgt
     2341 tgagttcatc gaatctttca acaagaacgg aactcaacgt tataagctag ccgtcaataa
     2401 atatgctgat ctgaccactg aggaattcac aacatcattt atggggctcg acacttcatt
     2461 actatcccag caagaatcaa cagctacaac aacgtccttt aaatatgata gtgtgactga
     2521 agtgccgtct aacttggact ggagagagtc tggggctgtc actcaagtga aacatcaagg
     2581 tcgatgtgga tgttgctggg cgttttctgc ggccgcggct atagaaggag catatcaaat
     2641 tgcaaacaac gaactaatct ctctttcaga gcaacaacta ttggattgct ctacgcagaa
     2701 caaaggctgc aacggaggtt taatgacgaa tgcattcgat tttatcatag aaaatggtgg
     2761 aatttcaagg gaatcagact atgaatacct aggtgaacag tacacatgca gaagccgaga
     2821 gaaaacagca gcagtgcaaa taagtagtta taaagtcgtg cctgaaggtg aaacatcact
     2881 attacaagcc gtaactaaac agccagtgtc cattggaata gctgctagcc aagatttaca
     2941 gttttacgcg ggaggaactt atgacggaaa ctgtgccgat caaattaacc atgctgtaac
     3001 agcgatagga tatggaactg atgaggaagg tcagaaatat tggatagtga agaattcatg
     3061 ggggagtgat tggggtgagg aaggatatat gagaattgct agagatgttg gagttgatgg
     3121 tggccattgt ggcattgcaa aggttgcgtc gttccctact gcttgagctt tgagaccacg
     3181 aagtggctct tcagtg
//
