# Supplementary material for: Bioengineering secreted proteases converts divergent Rcr3 orthologs and paralogs into extracellular immune co-receptors
Source: bioRxiv preprint, doi:10.1101/2024.02.14.580413, version 2 (2024-05-23)
Supplement: Dataset S2 [file 580413_file07.zip › S2_Dataset/pJK235-003.gb]

LOCUS       pJK235-003              8838 bp    DNA     circular UNA 29-JAN-2024
DEFINITION  pL2M-P19//2x35S::NtPR1a-P0P1P2P3Improved-3_R5R6.
ACCESSION   urn.local...2cxt-ecqffyy
VERSION     urn.local...2cxt-ecqffyy
KEYWORDS    .
SOURCE      
  ORGANISM  .
FEATURES             Location/Qualifiers
     misc_feature    1..2785
                     /note="pVS1ori short"
                     /note="Derived using Geneious Prime 2023.1.2 'Annotate
                     from Database' based on nucleotide similarity"
                     /label="pVS1ori short"
     CDS             193..822
                     /note="StaA; similar to IncC2"
                     /codon_start=1
                     /transl_table=11
                     /product="pVS1 partitioning protein"
                     /protein_id="AAD19678.1"
                     /db_xref="GI:4378781"
                     /note="Derived using Geneious Prime 2023.1.2 'Annotate
                     from Database' based on protein similarity"
                     /label="pVS1 partitioning protein CDS"
     CDS             843..1058
                     /note="ORF3; not required for stable maintenance"
                     /codon_start=1
                     /transl_table=11
                     /product="hypothetical protein"
                     /protein_id="AAD19679.1"
                     /db_xref="GI:4378782"
                     /note="Derived using Geneious Prime 2023.1.2 'Annotate
                     from Database' based on protein similarity"
                     /label="hypothetical protein CDS"
     misc_feature    1089..1101
                     /name="KorB box"
                     /note="KorB box"
                     /note="Derived using Geneious Prime 2023.1.2 'Annotate
                     from Database' based on nucleotide similarity"
                     /label="KorB box"
     CDS             1217..2323
                     /note="RepA"
                     /transl_table=11
                     /product="pVS1 replication protein"
                     /protein_id="AAD19680.1"
                     /db_xref="GI:4378783"
                     /note="Derived using Geneious Prime 2023.1.2 'Annotate
                     from Database' based on protein similarity"
                     /label="pVS1 replication protein CDS"
     rep_origin      2389..2583
                     /note="pVS1 origin of replication"
                     /note="Derived using Geneious Prime 2023.1.2 'Annotate
                     from Database' based on nucleotide similarity"
                     /label="pVS1 origin of replication rep origin"
     misc_feature    2389..2396
                     /note="DnaA box"
                     /note="Derived using Geneious Prime 2023.1.2 'Annotate
                     from Database' based on nucleotide similarity"
                     /label="DnaA box"
     repeat_region   2400..2483
                     /note="21 bp repeats"
                     /rpt_type="direct"
                     /note="Derived using Geneious Prime 2023.1.2 'Annotate
                     from Database' based on nucleotide similarity"
                     /label="21 bp repeats repeat region"
     misc_feature    2484..2575
                     /note="AT-rich region"
                     /note="Derived using Geneious Prime 2023.1.2 'Annotate
                     from Database' based on nucleotide similarity"
                     /label="AT-rich region"
     misc_feature    2576..2583
                     /note="DnaA box"
                     /note="Derived using Geneious Prime 2023.1.2 'Annotate
                     from Database' based on nucleotide similarity"
                     /label="DnaA box"
     promoter        2791..2895
                     /gene="bla"
                     /note="AmpR promoter"
                     /note="Derived using Geneious Prime 2023.1.2 'Annotate
                     from Database' based on nucleotide similarity"
                     /label="bla promoter"
     CDS             2896..3690
                     /gene="aphA"
                     /function="kanamycin resistance"
                     /codon_start=1
                     /transl_table=11
                     /product="aminoglycoside 3'-phosphotransferase"
                     /protein_id="ADZ30886.1"
                     /db_xref="GI:325559604"
                     /note="Derived using Geneious Prime 2023.1.2 'Annotate
                     from Database' based on protein similarity"
                     /label="aphA CDS"
     terminator      3691..3838
                     /Note="Beta-lactamase TEM terminator"
                     /note="Derived using Geneious Prime 2023.1.2 'Annotate
                     from Database' based on nucleotide similarity"
                     /label="bla terminator"
     terminator      complement(3840..3878)
                     /name="Tndr"
                     /note="rho independent terminator"
                     /note="Derived using Geneious Prime 2023.1.2 'Annotate
                     from Database' based on nucleotide similarity"
                     /label="Tndr"
     rep_origin      3881..4449
                     /direction="RIGHT"
                     /note="high-copy-number ColE1/pMB1/pBR322/pUC origin of 
                     replication; ori"
                     /note="Derived using Geneious Prime 2023.1.2 'Annotate
                     from Database' based on nucleotide similarity"
                     /label="ori rep origin"
     misc_RNA        3897..4449
                     /name="RNA-II"
                     /note="Derived using Geneious Prime 2023.1.2 'Annotate
                     from Database' based on nucleotide similarity"
                     /label="RNA-II"
     terminator      complement(3898..3931)
                     /name="Tndr"
                     /note="rho independent terminator"
                     /note="Derived using Geneious Prime 2023.1.2 'Annotate
                     from Database' based on nucleotide similarity"
                     /label="Tndr"
     misc_RNA        complement(3900..4007)
                     /name="RNA-I"
                     /note="Derived using Geneious Prime 2023.1.2 'Annotate
                     from Database' based on nucleotide similarity"
                     /label="RNA-I"
     misc_feature    4516..4662
                     /note="LB; left border. Identical to sequence near
                     agrocinopine synthase on Agrobacterium tumefaciens strain
                     1D1460 plasmid pTi1D1460 (CP032929 nucleotides 161,573 -
                     161,719). "
                     /note="Derived using Geneious Prime 2023.1.2 'Annotate
                     from Database' based on nucleotide similarity"
                     /label="LB; left border"
     misc_feature    4585..4609
                     /note="T-DNA left border sequence (Thole et al., (2007)
                     Plant Physiol 145:1211-1219)"
                     /note="Derived using Geneious Prime 2023.1.2 'Annotate
                     from Database' based on nucleotide similarity"
                     /label="misc"
     terminator      complement(4701..5408)
                     /note="OCS terminator"
                     /note="octopine synthase terminator"
                     /note="Derived using Geneious Prime 2023.1.2 'Annotate
                     from Database' based on nucleotide similarity"
                     /label="OCS terminator"
     CDS             complement(5416..5934)
                     /gene="p19"
                     /note="Tombusvirus RNA silencing suppressor 19 kDa
                     protein; similar to CAC01277.1; characterized in PubMed ID
                     18944038"
                     /codon_start=1
                     /transl_table=11
                     /product="RNA silencing suppressor 19 kDa protein"
                     /protein_id="AIN46664.1"
                     /db_xref="GI:684152027"
                     /note="Derived using Geneious Prime 2023.1.2 'Annotate
                     from Database' based on protein similarity"
                     /label="p19 CDS"
     promoter        complement(5939..6319)
                     /note="mas1'-2' mannopine synthase promoter; mas2' drives
                     MCS2 ORF; mas1' truncated by 96 nt; enhancer elements,
                     TATA box, and start codon missing"
                     /note="Derived using Geneious Prime 2023.1.2 'Annotate
                     from Database' based on nucleotide similarity"
                     /label="truncated MAS promoter"
     promoter        6359..7102
                     /note="Double CaMV 35S"
                     /note="Derived using Geneious Prime 2023.1.2 'Annotate
                     from Database' based on nucleotide similarity"
                     /label="2x35S pro (Plant Parts Kit)"
     misc_feature    7135..7189
                     /note="TMV Omega; translational enhancer from the tobacco
                     mosaic virus 5'-leader sequence (Gallie et al., 1988)"
                     /note="Derived using Geneious Prime 2023.1.2 'Annotate
                     from Database' based on nucleotide similarity"
                     /label="TMV Omega (Plant parts kit)"
     sig_peptide     7197..7286
                     /peptide="MGFVLFSQLPSFLLVSTLLLFLVISHSCRA"
                     /note="Derived using Geneious Prime 2023.1.2 'Annotate
                     from Database' based on protein similarity"
                     /label="signal peptide"
     CDS             7197..7286
                     /codon_start=1
                     /transl_table=1
                     /note="Nicotiana tabacum PR1a signal peptide (AA 1 to 30)"
                     /note="Derived using Geneious Prime 2023.1.2 'Annotate
                     from Database' based on protein similarity"
                     /label="NtPR1a SP CDS"
     CDS             join(7287,7477..>7481)
                     /label="GlyGly-Linker"
     intron          7288..7476
                     /Note="Portable intron (PIV2 aka IV2)"
                     /note="Derived using Geneious Prime 2023.1.2 'Annotate
                     from Database' based on nucleotide similarity"
                     /label="PIV2"
     cds             <7482..>7784
                     /label="PIP1 #0"
     CDS             <7785..>7868
                     /label="PIP1 #1"
     CDS             <7869..>7967
                     /label="PIP1 #2"
     CDS             <7968..>8039
                     /gene="pip1"
                     /codon_start=1
                     /product="phytophthora-inhibited protease 1"
                     /protein_id="ABG23376.1"
                     /db_xref="GI:108937128"
                     /label="PIP1 - Part 3"
     Mutation        8007..8009
                     /created_by="User"
                     /label="L>I"
     Mutation        8010..8012
                     /created_by="User"
                     /label="Q>E"
     Mutation        8025..8027
                     /created_by="User"
                     /modified_by="User"
                     /label="T>S"
     Mutation        8034..8036
                     /created_by="User"
                     /label="T>S"
     Mutation        8037..8039
                     /created_by="User"
                     /modified_by="User"
                     /label="N>D"
     CDS             <8040..>8159
                     /label="PIP1 #4"
     CDS             <8160..>8297
                     /label="RCR3 #5"
     CDS             <8298..8426
                     /label="RCR3 #6"
     terminator      8431..8634
                     /note="CaMV poly(A) signal; cauliflower mosaic virus
                     polyadenylation signal"
                     /note="Plant parts kit"
                     /note="Derived using Geneious Prime 2023.1.2 'Annotate
                     from Database' based on nucleotide similarity"
                     /label="35S terminator"
     misc_feature    complement(8680..8834)
                     /note="RB; Right border. Identical to sequence near
                     D-nopaline dehydrogenase on Agrobacterium tumefaciens
                     strain 1D1460 plasmid pTi1D1460 (CP032929 nucleotides
                     186,435 - 186,589). "
                     /note="Derived using Geneious Prime 2023.1.2 'Annotate
                     from Database' based on nucleotide similarity"
                     /label="RB"
     misc_feature    8698..8722
                     /note="T-DNA right border sequence (Thole et al., (2007)
                     Plant Physiol 145:1211-1219)"
                     /note="Derived using Geneious Prime 2023.1.2 'Annotate
                     from Database' based on nucleotide similarity"
                     /label="misc"
ORIGIN      
        1 cgtgcggctg catgaaatcc tggccggttt gtctgatgcc aagctggcgg cctggccggc
       61 cagcttggcc gctgaagaaa ccgagcgccg ccgtctaaaa aggtgatgtg tatttgagta
      121 aaacagcttg cgtcatgcgg tcgctgcgta tatgatgcga tgagtaaata aacaaatacg
      181 caaggggaac gcatgaaggt tatcgctgta cttaaccaga aaggcgggtc aggcaagacg
      241 accatcgcaa cccatctagc ccgcgccctg caactcgccg gggccgatgt tctgttagtc
      301 gattccgatc cccagggcag tgcccgcgat tgggcggccg tgcgggaaga tcaaccgcta
      361 accgttgtcg gcatcgaccg cccgacgatt gaccgcgacg tgaaggccat cggccggcgc
      421 gacttcgtag tgatcgacgg agcgccccag gcggcggact tggctgtgtc cgcgatcaag
      481 gcagccgact tcgtgctgat tccggtgcag ccaagccctt acgacatatg ggccaccgcc
      541 gacctggtgg agctggttaa gcagcgcatt gaggtcacgg atggaaggct acaagcggcc
      601 tttgtcgtgt cgcgggcgat caaaggcacg cgcatcggcg gtgaggttgc cgaggcgctg
      661 gccgggtacg agctgcccat tcttgagtcc cgtatcacgc agcgcgtgag ctacccaggc
      721 actgccgccg ccggcacaac cgttcttgaa tcagaacccg agggcgacgc tgcccgcgag
      781 gtccaggcgc tggccgctga aattaaatca aaactcattt gagttaatga ggtaaagaga
      841 aaatgagcaa aagcacaaac acgctaagtg ccggccgtcc gagcgcacgc agcagcaagg
      901 ctgcaacgtt ggccagcctg gcagacacgc cagccatgaa gcgggtcaac tttcagttgc
      961 cggcggagga tcacaccaag ctgaagatgt acgcggtacg ccaaggcaag accattaccg
     1021 agctgctatc tgaatacatc gcgcagctac cagagtaaat gagcaaatga ataaatgagt
     1081 agatgaattt tagcggctaa aggaggcggc atggaaaatc aagaacaacc aggcaccgac
     1141 gccgtggaat gccccatgtg tggaggaacg ggcggttggc caggcgtaag cggctgggtt
     1201 gtctgccggc cctgcaatgg cactggaacc cccaagcccg aggaatcggc gtgacggtcg
     1261 caaaccatcc ggcccggtac aaatcggcgc ggcgctgggt gatgacctgg tggagaagtt
     1321 gaaggccgcg caggccgccc agcggcaacg catcgaggca gaagcacgcc ccggtgaatc
     1381 gtggcaagcg gccgctgatc gaatccgcaa agaatcccgg caaccgccgg cagccggtgc
     1441 gccgtcgatt aggaagccgc ccaagggcga cgagcaacca gattttttcg ttccgatgct
     1501 ctatgacgtg ggcacccgcg atagtcgcag catcatggac gtggccgttt tccgtctgtc
     1561 gaagcgtgac cgacgagctg gcgaggtgat ccgctacgag cttccagacg ggcacgtaga
     1621 ggtttccgca gggccggccg gcatggccag tgtgtgggat tacgacctgg tactgatggc
     1681 ggtttcccat ctaaccgaat ccatgaaccg ataccgggaa gggaagggag acaagcccgg
     1741 ccgcgtgttc cgtccacacg ttgcggacgt actcaagttc tgccggcgag ccgatggcgg
     1801 aaagcagaaa gacgacctgg tagaaacctg cattcggtta aacaccacgc acgttgccat
     1861 gcagcgtacg aagaaggcca agaacggccg cctggtgacg gtatccgagg gtgaagcctt
     1921 gattagccgc tacaagatcg taaagagcga aaccgggcgg ccggagtaca tcgagatcga
     1981 gctagctgat tggatgtacc gcgagatcac agaaggcaag aacccggacg tgctgacggt
     2041 tcaccccgat tactttttga tcgatcccgg catcggccgt tttctctacc gcctggcacg
     2101 ccgcgccgca ggcaaggcag aagccagatg gttgttcaag acgatctacg aacgcagtgg
     2161 cagcgccgga gagttcaaga agttctgttt caccgtgcgc aagctgatcg ggtcaaatga
     2221 cctgccggag tacgatttga aggaggaggc ggggcaggct ggcccgatcc tagtcatgcg
     2281 ctaccgcaac ctgatcgagg gcgaagcatc cgccggttcc taatgtacgg agcagatgct
     2341 agggcaaatt gccctagcag gggaaaaagg tcgaaaaagc ttctttcctg tggatagcac
     2401 gtacattggg aacccaaagc cgtacattgg gaaccggaac ccgtacattg ggaacccaaa
     2461 gccgtacatt gggaaccggt cacacatgta agtgactgat ataaaagaga aaaaaggcga
     2521 tttttccgcc taaaactctt taaaacttat taaaactctt aaaacccgcc tggcctgtgc
     2581 ataactgtct ggccagcgca cagccgaaca gctgcaaaaa gcgcctaccc ttcggtcgct
     2641 gcgctcccta cgccccgccg cttcgcgtcg gcctatcgcg gccgctggcc gctcaaaaat
     2701 ggctggccta cggccaggca atctaccagg gcgcggacaa gccgcgccgt cgccactcga
     2761 ccgccggcgc ccacatcaag gctccgagtg cgcggaaccc ctatttgttt atttttctaa
     2821 atacattcaa atatgtatcc gctcatgaga caataaccct gataaatgct tcaataatat
     2881 tgaaaaagga agagtatggc taaaatgaga atatcaccgg aattgaaaaa actgatcgaa
     2941 aaataccgct gcgtaaaaga tacggaagga atgtctcctg ctaaggtata taagctggtg
     3001 ggagaaaatg aaaacctata tttaaaaatg acggacagcc ggtataaagg gaccacctat
     3061 gatgtggaac gggaaaagga catgatgcta tggctggaag gaaagctgcc tgttccaaag
     3121 gtcctgcact ttgaacggca tgatggctgg agcaatctgc tcatgagtga ggccgatggc
     3181 gtcctttgct cggaagagta tgaagatgaa caaagccctg aaaagattat cgagctgtat
     3241 gcggagtgca tcaggctctt tcactccatc gacatatcgg attgtcccta tacgaatagc
     3301 ttagacagcc gcttagccga attggattac ttactgaata acgatctggc cgatgtggat
     3361 tgcgaaaact gggaagagga cactccattt aaagatccgc gcgagctgta tgatttttta
     3421 aagacggaaa agcccgaaga ggaacttgtc ttttcccacg gcgacctggg agacagcaac
     3481 atctttgtga aagatggcaa agtaagtggc tttattgatc ttgggagaag cggcagggcg
     3541 gacaagtggt atgacattgc cttctgcgtc cggtcgctca gggaggatat cggggaagaa
     3601 cagtatgtcg agctattttt tgacttactg gggatcaagc ctgattggga gaaaataaaa
     3661 tattatattt tactggatga attgttttag ctgtcagacc aagtttactc atatatactt
     3721 tagattgatt taaaacttca tttttaattt aaaaggatct aggtgaagat cctttttgat
     3781 aatctcatga ccaaaatccc ttaacgtgag ttttcgttcc actgagcgtc agaccccgta
     3841 gaaaagatca aaggatcttc ttgagatcct ttttttctgc gcgtaatctg ctgcttgcaa
     3901 acaaaaaaac caccgctacc agcggtggtt tgtttgccgg atcaagagct accaactctt
     3961 tttccgaagg taactggctt cagcagagcg cagataccaa atactgttct tctagtgtag
     4021 ccgtagttag gccaccactt caagaactct gtagcaccgc ctacatacct cgctctgcta
     4081 atcctgttac cagtggctgc tgccagtggc gataagtcgt gtcttaccgg gttggactca
     4141 agacgatagt taccggataa ggcgcagcgg tcgggctgaa cggggggttc gtgcacacag
     4201 cccagcttgg agcgaacgac ctacaccgaa ctgagatacc tacagcgtga gctatgagaa
     4261 agcgccacgc ttcccgaagg gagaaaggcg gacaggtatc cggtaagcgg cagggtcgga
     4321 acaggagagc gcacgaggga gcttccaggg ggaaacgcct ggtatcttta tagtcctgtc
     4381 gggtttcgcc acctctgact tgagcgtcga tttttgtgat gctcgtcagg ggggcggagc
     4441 ctatggaaaa acgccagcaa cgcggccttt ttacggttcc tgctcggatc tgttggaccg
     4501 gacagtagtc atggttgatg ggctgcctgt atcgagtggt gattttgtgc cgagctgccg
     4561 gtcggggagc tgttggctgg ctggtggcag gatatattgt ggtgtaaaca aattgacgct
     4621 tagacaactt aataacacat tgcggacgtt tttaatgtac tggggttgaa cactctgtgc
     4681 cgaattcgga tccagcggtc ctgctgagcc tcgacatgtt gtcgcaaaat tcgccctgga
     4741 cccgcccaac gatttgtcgt cactgtcaag gtttgacctg cacttcattt ggggcccaca
     4801 tacaccaaaa aaatgctgca taattctcgg ggcagcaagt cggttacccg gccgccgtgc
     4861 tggaccgggt tgaatggtgc ccgtaacttt cggtagagcg gacggccaat actcaacttc
     4921 aaggaatctc acccatgcgc gccggcgggg aaccggagtt cccttcagtg agcgttatta
     4981 gttcgccgct cggtgtgtcg tagatactag cccctggggc acttttgaaa tttgaataag
     5041 atttatgtaa tcagtctttt aggtttgacc ggttctgccg ctttttttaa aattggattt
     5101 gtaataataa aacgcaattg tttgttattg tggcgctcta tcatagatgt cgctataaac
     5161 ctattcagca caatatattg ttttcatttt aatattgtac atataagtag tagggtacaa
     5221 tcagtaaatt gaacggagaa tattattcat aaaaatacga tagtaacggg tgatatattc
     5281 attagaatga accgaaaccg gcggtaagga tctgagctac acatgctcag gttttttaca
     5341 acgtgcacaa cagaattgaa agcaaatatc atgcgatcat aggcttctcg catatctcat
     5401 taaagcagga caagcttact cgctttcttt ttcgaaagtt tgagtacctt cagggcatcc
     5461 tcttgataca ttactttcca cttcgattgg ggcaagctgt agcagttctt gcttagaccg
     5521 aattgccatc tcacagagat gctgaagagt tcgcgaccct ccagaaacgg tgatactaac
     5581 tcctcgaaac cgaatactat aggtacatcc gatctggtcg aaaccgaaaa atcgagatgc
     5641 tgcatagtta accgaatctc ccgtccaaga tccaaggact ctgtgcagtg aagcttccgt
     5701 cctgtcgtat ctgagatatc tcttaaatac aactttcccg aaaccccagc tttccttgaa
     5761 accaagggga ttatcttgat tcgaattcgt ctcatcgtta tgtagccgcc actcagtcca
     5821 actcggactt tcgtcaggaa gtttgaaggg agaagtggta cctcctgatc ctccatccca
     5881 acgttcactg ttagcttgtt ccctagcgtc gtttccttgt atagctcgtt ccatcattcg
     5941 atttggtgta tcgagattgg ttatgaaatt cagatgctag tgtaatgtat tggtaatttg
     6001 ggaagatata ataggaagca aggctattta tccatttctg aaaaggcgaa atggcgtcac
     6061 cgcgagcgtc acgcgcattc cgttcttgct gtaaagcgtt gtttggtaca cttttgacta
     6121 gcgaggcttg gcgtgtcagc gtatctattc aaaagtcgtt aatggctgcg gatcaagaaa
     6181 aagttggaat agaaacagaa tacccgcgaa attcaggccc ggttgccatg tcctacacgc
     6241 cgaaataaac gaccaaatta gtagaaaaat aaaaactgac taggatactt acgtcacgtc
     6301 ttgcgcactg atttgaaaaa tctcaatata aactccgcaa gaattcaagc ttggaggtca
     6361 acatggtgga gcacgacact ctggtctact ccaaaaatgt caaagataca gtctcagaag
     6421 atcaaagggc tattgagact tttcaacaaa ggataatttc gggaaacctc ctcggattcc
     6481 attgcccagc tatctgtcac ttcatcgaaa ggacagtaga aaaggaaggt ggctcctaca
     6541 aatgccatca ttgcgataaa ggaaaggcta tcattcaaga tctctctgcc gacagtggtc
     6601 ccaaagatgg acccccaccc acgaggagca tcgtggaaaa agaagaggtt ccaaccacgt
     6661 ctacaaagca agtggattga tgtgataaca tggtggagca cgacactctg gtctactcca
     6721 aaaatgtcaa agatacagtc tcagaagatc aaagggctat tgagactttt caacaaagga
     6781 taatttcggg aaacctcctc ggattccatt gcccagctat ctgtcacttc atcgaaagga
     6841 cagtagaaaa ggaaggtggc tcctacaaat gccatcattg cgataaagga aaggctatca
     6901 ttcaagatct ctctgccgac agtggtccca aagatggacc cccacccacg aggagcatcg
     6961 tggaaaaaga agaggttcca accacgtcta caaagcaagt ggattgatgt gacatctcca
     7021 ctgacgtaag ggatgacgca caatcccact atccttcgca agacccttcc tctatataag
     7081 gaagttcatt tcatttggag aggacacgct cgagtataag agctcatttt tacaacaatt
     7141 accaacaaca acaaacaaca aacaacatta caattacatt tacaattatc gatacaatgg
     7201 gatttgttct cttttcacaa ttgccttcat ttcttcttgt ctctacactt ctcttattcc
     7261 tagtaatatc ccactcttgc cgtgcaggta agtttctgct tctacctttg atatatatat
     7321 aataattatc attaattagt agtaatataa tatttcaaat atttttttca aaataaaaga
     7381 atgtagtata tagcaattgc ttttctgtag tttataagtg tgtatatttt aatttataac
     7441 ttttctaata tatgaccaaa atttgttgat gtgcaggagg tcgcaactta aaagaattat
     7501 ccatgcttga aaggcatgaa aattggatgg ttcatcatgg acgtgtatac aaagatgata
     7561 tagaaaaaga acaccgcttc aagacattca aggaaaacgt tgagttcatc gaatctttca
     7621 acaagaacgg aactcaacgt tataagctag ccgtcaataa atatgctgat ctgaccactg
     7681 aggaattcac aacatcattt atggggctcg acacttcatt actatcccag caagaatcaa
     7741 cagctacaac aacgtccttt aaatatgata gtgtgactga agtgccgaat agcatggact
     7801 ggagaaagag agggagtgtc acaggagtca aggatcaagg tgtatgtgga tgttgttggg
     7861 cattttctgc ggccgcggct atagaaggag catatcaaat tgcaaacaac gaactaatct
     7921 ctctttcaga gcaacaacta ttggattgct ctacgcagaa caaaggctgc gagggcggac
     7981 taatgactgt tgcttacgac ttcttaattg aaaacggcgg catttctaca gagtctgact
     8041 atccttatga agaagctcaa aatgtttgca agaccgaaca accagcagca gttactatca
     8101 atggctacga agtcgtacca tctgacgagt catcgttgtt gaaagctgta gtgaatcagc
     8161 cagtgtccat tggaatagct gctagccaag atttacagtt ttacgcggga ggaacttatg
     8221 acggaaactg tgccgatcaa attaaccatg ctgtaacagc gataggatat ggaactgatg
     8281 aggaaggtca gaaatattgg ttgttgaaga attcatgggg aacaagttgg ggcgagaatg
     8341 ggtttatgaa aattataaga gattctgggg atccttcagg tctttgtgat atcgcaaaga
     8401 tgtcatctta tccaaacata gcatgagctt ctctagctag agtcgatcga caagctcgag
     8461 tttctccata ataatgtgtg agtagttccc agataaggga attagggttc ctatagggtt
     8521 tcgctcatgt gttgagcata taagaaaccc ttagtatgta tttgtatttg taaaatactt
     8581 ctatcaataa aatttctaat tcctaaaacc aaaatccagt actaaaatcc agatcgctac
     8641 tagaggatgc acatgtgacc gagggacacg aagtgatccg tttaaactat cagtgtttga
     8701 caggatatat tggcgggtaa acctaagaga aaagagcgtt tattagaata atcggatatt
     8761 taaaagggcg tgaaaaggtt tatccgttcg tccatttgta tgtgcatgcc aaccacaggg
     8821 ttcccctcgg gagtcagc
//
