# Supplementary material for: Bioengineering secreted proteases converts divergent Rcr3 orthologs and paralogs into extracellular immune co-receptors
Source: bioRxiv preprint, doi:10.1101/2024.02.14.580413, version 2 (2024-05-23)
Supplement: Dataset S2 [file 580413_file07.zip › S2_Dataset/pJK100-033.gb]

LOCUS       pJK100-033              7156 bp    DNA     circular UNA 29-JAN-2024
DEFINITION  pL2M-2x35S::NtPR1a-P0R1P2P3P4P5P6.
ACCESSION   urn.local...2csf-ecqffxz
VERSION     urn.local...2csf-ecqffxz
KEYWORDS    .
SOURCE      
  ORGANISM  .
FEATURES             Location/Qualifiers
     misc_feature    1..2785
                     /note="pVS1ori short"
                     /note="Derived using Geneious Prime 2023.1.2 'Annotate
                     from Database' based on nucleotide similarity"
                     /label="pVS1ori short"
     CDS             193..822
                     /note="StaA; similar to IncC2"
                     /codon_start=1
                     /transl_table=11
                     /product="pVS1 partitioning protein"
                     /protein_id="AAD19678.1"
                     /db_xref="GI:4378781"
                     /note="Derived using Geneious Prime 2023.1.2 'Annotate
                     from Database' based on protein similarity"
                     /label="pVS1 partitioning protein CDS"
     CDS             843..1058
                     /note="ORF3; not required for stable maintenance"
                     /codon_start=1
                     /transl_table=11
                     /product="hypothetical protein"
                     /protein_id="AAD19679.1"
                     /db_xref="GI:4378782"
                     /note="Derived using Geneious Prime 2023.1.2 'Annotate
                     from Database' based on protein similarity"
                     /label="hypothetical protein CDS"
     misc_feature    1089..1101
                     /name="KorB box"
                     /note="KorB box"
                     /note="Derived using Geneious Prime 2023.1.2 'Annotate
                     from Database' based on nucleotide similarity"
                     /label="KorB box"
     CDS             1217..2323
                     /note="RepA"
                     /transl_table=11
                     /product="pVS1 replication protein"
                     /protein_id="AAD19680.1"
                     /db_xref="GI:4378783"
                     /note="Derived using Geneious Prime 2023.1.2 'Annotate
                     from Database' based on protein similarity"
                     /label="pVS1 replication protein CDS"
     rep_origin      2389..2583
                     /note="pVS1 origin of replication"
                     /note="Derived using Geneious Prime 2023.1.2 'Annotate
                     from Database' based on nucleotide similarity"
                     /label="pVS1 origin of replication rep origin"
     misc_feature    2389..2396
                     /note="DnaA box"
                     /note="Derived using Geneious Prime 2023.1.2 'Annotate
                     from Database' based on nucleotide similarity"
                     /label="DnaA box"
     repeat_region   2400..2483
                     /note="21 bp repeats"
                     /rpt_type="direct"
                     /note="Derived using Geneious Prime 2023.1.2 'Annotate
                     from Database' based on nucleotide similarity"
                     /label="21 bp repeats repeat region"
     misc_feature    2484..2575
                     /note="AT-rich region"
                     /note="Derived using Geneious Prime 2023.1.2 'Annotate
                     from Database' based on nucleotide similarity"
                     /label="AT-rich region"
     misc_feature    2576..2583
                     /note="DnaA box"
                     /note="Derived using Geneious Prime 2023.1.2 'Annotate
                     from Database' based on nucleotide similarity"
                     /label="DnaA box"
     promoter        2791..2895
                     /gene="bla"
                     /note="AmpR promoter"
                     /note="Derived using Geneious Prime 2023.1.2 'Annotate
                     from Database' based on nucleotide similarity"
                     /label="bla promoter"
     CDS             2896..3690
                     /gene="aphA"
                     /function="kanamycin resistance"
                     /codon_start=1
                     /transl_table=11
                     /product="aminoglycoside 3'-phosphotransferase"
                     /protein_id="ADZ30886.1"
                     /db_xref="GI:325559604"
                     /note="Derived using Geneious Prime 2023.1.2 'Annotate
                     from Database' based on protein similarity"
                     /label="aphA CDS"
     terminator      3691..3838
                     /Note="Beta-lactamase TEM terminator"
                     /note="Derived using Geneious Prime 2023.1.2 'Annotate
                     from Database' based on nucleotide similarity"
                     /label="bla terminator"
     terminator      complement(3840..3878)
                     /name="Tndr"
                     /note="rho independent terminator"
                     /note="Derived using Geneious Prime 2023.1.2 'Annotate
                     from Database' based on nucleotide similarity"
                     /label="Tndr"
     rep_origin      3881..4449
                     /direction="RIGHT"
                     /note="high-copy-number ColE1/pMB1/pBR322/pUC origin of 
                     replication; ori"
                     /note="Derived using Geneious Prime 2023.1.2 'Annotate
                     from Database' based on nucleotide similarity"
                     /label="ori rep origin"
     misc_RNA        3897..4449
                     /name="RNA-II"
                     /note="Derived using Geneious Prime 2023.1.2 'Annotate
                     from Database' based on nucleotide similarity"
                     /label="RNA-II"
     terminator      complement(3898..3931)
                     /name="Tndr"
                     /note="rho independent terminator"
                     /note="Derived using Geneious Prime 2023.1.2 'Annotate
                     from Database' based on nucleotide similarity"
                     /label="Tndr"
     misc_RNA        complement(3900..4007)
                     /name="RNA-I"
                     /note="Derived using Geneious Prime 2023.1.2 'Annotate
                     from Database' based on nucleotide similarity"
                     /label="RNA-I"
     misc_feature    4516..4662
                     /note="LB; left border. Identical to sequence near
                     agrocinopine synthase on Agrobacterium tumefaciens strain
                     1D1460 plasmid pTi1D1460 (CP032929 nucleotides 161,573 -
                     161,719). "
                     /note="Derived using Geneious Prime 2023.1.2 'Annotate
                     from Database' based on nucleotide similarity"
                     /label="LB; left border"
     misc_feature    4585..4609
                     /note="T-DNA left border sequence (Thole et al., (2007)
                     Plant Physiol 145:1211-1219)"
                     /note="Derived using Geneious Prime 2023.1.2 'Annotate
                     from Database' based on nucleotide similarity"
                     /label="misc"
     promoter        4700..5443
                     /note="Double CaMV 35S"
                     /note="Derived using Geneious Prime 2023.1.2 'Annotate
                     from Database' based on nucleotide similarity"
                     /label="2x35S pro (Plant Parts Kit)"
     misc_feature    5476..5530
                     /note="TMV Omega; translational enhancer from the tobacco
                     mosaic virus 5'-leader sequence (Gallie et al., 1988)"
                     /note="Derived using Geneious Prime 2023.1.2 'Annotate
                     from Database' based on nucleotide similarity"
                     /label="TMV Omega (Plant parts kit)"
     sig_peptide     5538..5627
                     /peptide="MGFVLFSQLPSFLLVSTLLLFLVISHSCRA"
                     /note="Derived using Geneious Prime 2023.1.2 'Annotate
                     from Database' based on protein similarity"
                     /label="signal peptide"
     CDS             5538..5627
                     /codon_start=1
                     /transl_table=1
                     /note="Nicotiana tabacum PR1a signal peptide (AA 1 to 30)"
                     /note="Derived using Geneious Prime 2023.1.2 'Annotate
                     from Database' based on protein similarity"
                     /label="NtPR1a SP CDS"
     CDS             join(5628,5818..5822)
                     /label="linker CDS"
     intron          5629..5817
                     /Note="Portable intron (PIV2 aka IV2)"
                     /note="Derived using Geneious Prime 2023.1.2 'Annotate
                     from Database' based on nucleotide similarity"
                     /label="PIV2"
     CDS             <5823..>6125
                     /gene="pip1"
                     /product="phytophthora-inhibited protease 1"
                     /protein_id="ABG23376.1"
                     /db_xref="GI:108937128"
                     /note="Derived using Geneious Prime 2020.1.1 'Annotate
                     from Database' based on nucleotide similarity"
                     /label="Pip1 pro-domain fragment CDS"
     CDS             <6126..>6206
                     /gene="Rcr3"
                     /note="required for Cf-2-dependent disease resistance"
                     /product="cysteine protease"
                     /protein_id="AAM19207.1"
                     /db_xref="GI:20334373"
                     /note="Derived using Geneious Prime 2020.1.1 'Annotate
                     from Database' based on nucleotide similarity"
                     /label="Rcr3pim fragment 1 CDS"
     CDS             <6207..>6311
                     /gene="pip1"
                     /product="phytophthora-inhibited protease 1"
                     /protein_id="ABG23376.1"
                     /db_xref="GI:108937128"
                     /note="Derived using Geneious Prime 2020.1.1 'Annotate
                     from Database' based on nucleotide similarity"
                     /label="Pip1 fragment 2 CDS"
     CDS             <6312..>6386
                     /gene="pip1"
                     /product="phytophthora-inhibited protease 1"
                     /protein_id="ABG23376.1"
                     /db_xref="GI:108937128"
                     /note="Derived using Geneious Prime 2020.1.1 'Annotate
                     from Database' based on nucleotide similarity"
                     /label="Pip1 fragment 3 CDS"
     CDS             <6387..>6506
                     /gene="pip1"
                     /product="phytophthora-inhibited protease 1"
                     /protein_id="ABG23376.1"
                     /db_xref="GI:108937128"
                     /note="Derived using Geneious Prime 2020.1.1 'Annotate
                     from Database' based on nucleotide similarity"
                     /label="Pip1 fragment 4 CDS"
     CDS             <6507..>6647
                     /gene="pip1"
                     /product="phytophthora-inhibited protease 1"
                     /protein_id="ABG23376.1"
                     /db_xref="GI:108937128"
                     /note="Derived using Geneious Prime 2020.1.1 'Annotate
                     from Database' based on nucleotide similarity"
                     /label="Pip1 fragment 5 CDS"
     CDS             <6648..6773
                     /gene="pip1"
                     /product="phytophthora-inhibited protease 1"
                     /protein_id="ABG23376.1"
                     /db_xref="GI:108937128"
                     /note="Derived using Geneious Prime 2020.1.1 'Annotate
                     from Database' based on nucleotide similarity"
                     /label="Pip1 fragment 6 CDS"
     terminator      6778..6981
                     /note="CaMV poly(A) signal; cauliflower mosaic virus
                     polyadenylation signal"
                     /note="Plant parts kit"
                     /note="Derived using Geneious Prime 2023.1.2 'Annotate
                     from Database' based on nucleotide similarity"
                     /label="35S terminator"
     misc_feature    complement(7027..7152)
                     /note="RB; Right border. Identical to sequence near
                     D-nopaline dehydrogenase on Agrobacterium tumefaciens
                     strain 1D1460 plasmid pTi1D1460. Partial RB overdrive
                     sequence (CP032929 nucleotides 186,435 - 186,560)."
                     /label="RB partial overdrive sequence"
     misc_feature    7045..7069
                     /note="T-DNA right border sequence (Thole et al., (2007)
                     Plant Physiol 145:1211-1219)"
                     /note="Derived using Geneious Prime 2023.1.2 'Annotate
                     from Database' based on nucleotide similarity"
                     /label="misc"
ORIGIN      
        1 cgtgcggctg catgaaatcc tggccggttt gtctgatgcc aagctggcgg cctggccggc
       61 cagcttggcc gctgaagaaa ccgagcgccg ccgtctaaaa aggtgatgtg tatttgagta
      121 aaacagcttg cgtcatgcgg tcgctgcgta tatgatgcga tgagtaaata aacaaatacg
      181 caaggggaac gcatgaaggt tatcgctgta cttaaccaga aaggcgggtc aggcaagacg
      241 accatcgcaa cccatctagc ccgcgccctg caactcgccg gggccgatgt tctgttagtc
      301 gattccgatc cccagggcag tgcccgcgat tgggcggccg tgcgggaaga tcaaccgcta
      361 accgttgtcg gcatcgaccg cccgacgatt gaccgcgacg tgaaggccat cggccggcgc
      421 gacttcgtag tgatcgacgg agcgccccag gcggcggact tggctgtgtc cgcgatcaag
      481 gcagccgact tcgtgctgat tccggtgcag ccaagccctt acgacatatg ggccaccgcc
      541 gacctggtgg agctggttaa gcagcgcatt gaggtcacgg atggaaggct acaagcggcc
      601 tttgtcgtgt cgcgggcgat caaaggcacg cgcatcggcg gtgaggttgc cgaggcgctg
      661 gccgggtacg agctgcccat tcttgagtcc cgtatcacgc agcgcgtgag ctacccaggc
      721 actgccgccg ccggcacaac cgttcttgaa tcagaacccg agggcgacgc tgcccgcgag
      781 gtccaggcgc tggccgctga aattaaatca aaactcattt gagttaatga ggtaaagaga
      841 aaatgagcaa aagcacaaac acgctaagtg ccggccgtcc gagcgcacgc agcagcaagg
      901 ctgcaacgtt ggccagcctg gcagacacgc cagccatgaa gcgggtcaac tttcagttgc
      961 cggcggagga tcacaccaag ctgaagatgt acgcggtacg ccaaggcaag accattaccg
     1021 agctgctatc tgaatacatc gcgcagctac cagagtaaat gagcaaatga ataaatgagt
     1081 agatgaattt tagcggctaa aggaggcggc atggaaaatc aagaacaacc aggcaccgac
     1141 gccgtggaat gccccatgtg tggaggaacg ggcggttggc caggcgtaag cggctgggtt
     1201 gtctgccggc cctgcaatgg cactggaacc cccaagcccg aggaatcggc gtgacggtcg
     1261 caaaccatcc ggcccggtac aaatcggcgc ggcgctgggt gatgacctgg tggagaagtt
     1321 gaaggccgcg caggccgccc agcggcaacg catcgaggca gaagcacgcc ccggtgaatc
     1381 gtggcaagcg gccgctgatc gaatccgcaa agaatcccgg caaccgccgg cagccggtgc
     1441 gccgtcgatt aggaagccgc ccaagggcga cgagcaacca gattttttcg ttccgatgct
     1501 ctatgacgtg ggcacccgcg atagtcgcag catcatggac gtggccgttt tccgtctgtc
     1561 gaagcgtgac cgacgagctg gcgaggtgat ccgctacgag cttccagacg ggcacgtaga
     1621 ggtttccgca gggccggccg gcatggccag tgtgtgggat tacgacctgg tactgatggc
     1681 ggtttcccat ctaaccgaat ccatgaaccg ataccgggaa gggaagggag acaagcccgg
     1741 ccgcgtgttc cgtccacacg ttgcggacgt actcaagttc tgccggcgag ccgatggcgg
     1801 aaagcagaaa gacgacctgg tagaaacctg cattcggtta aacaccacgc acgttgccat
     1861 gcagcgtacg aagaaggcca agaacggccg cctggtgacg gtatccgagg gtgaagcctt
     1921 gattagccgc tacaagatcg taaagagcga aaccgggcgg ccggagtaca tcgagatcga
     1981 gctagctgat tggatgtacc gcgagatcac agaaggcaag aacccggacg tgctgacggt
     2041 tcaccccgat tactttttga tcgatcccgg catcggccgt tttctctacc gcctggcacg
     2101 ccgcgccgca ggcaaggcag aagccagatg gttgttcaag acgatctacg aacgcagtgg
     2161 cagcgccgga gagttcaaga agttctgttt caccgtgcgc aagctgatcg ggtcaaatga
     2221 cctgccggag tacgatttga aggaggaggc ggggcaggct ggcccgatcc tagtcatgcg
     2281 ctaccgcaac ctgatcgagg gcgaagcatc cgccggttcc taatgtacgg agcagatgct
     2341 agggcaaatt gccctagcag gggaaaaagg tcgaaaaagc ttctttcctg tggatagcac
     2401 gtacattggg aacccaaagc cgtacattgg gaaccggaac ccgtacattg ggaacccaaa
     2461 gccgtacatt gggaaccggt cacacatgta agtgactgat ataaaagaga aaaaaggcga
     2521 tttttccgcc taaaactctt taaaacttat taaaactctt aaaacccgcc tggcctgtgc
     2581 ataactgtct ggccagcgca cagccgaaca gctgcaaaaa gcgcctaccc ttcggtcgct
     2641 gcgctcccta cgccccgccg cttcgcgtcg gcctatcgcg gccgctggcc gctcaaaaat
     2701 ggctggccta cggccaggca atctaccagg gcgcggacaa gccgcgccgt cgccactcga
     2761 ccgccggcgc ccacatcaag gctccgagtg cgcggaaccc ctatttgttt atttttctaa
     2821 atacattcaa atatgtatcc gctcatgaga caataaccct gataaatgct tcaataatat
     2881 tgaaaaagga agagtatggc taaaatgaga atatcaccgg aattgaaaaa actgatcgaa
     2941 aaataccgct gcgtaaaaga tacggaagga atgtctcctg ctaaggtata taagctggtg
     3001 ggagaaaatg aaaacctata tttaaaaatg acggacagcc ggtataaagg gaccacctat
     3061 gatgtggaac gggaaaagga catgatgcta tggctggaag gaaagctgcc tgttccaaag
     3121 gtcctgcact ttgaacggca tgatggctgg agcaatctgc tcatgagtga ggccgatggc
     3181 gtcctttgct cggaagagta tgaagatgaa caaagccctg aaaagattat cgagctgtat
     3241 gcggagtgca tcaggctctt tcactccatc gacatatcgg attgtcccta tacgaatagc
     3301 ttagacagcc gcttagccga attggattac ttactgaata acgatctggc cgatgtggat
     3361 tgcgaaaact gggaagagga cactccattt aaagatccgc gcgagctgta tgatttttta
     3421 aagacggaaa agcccgaaga ggaacttgtc ttttcccacg gcgacctggg agacagcaac
     3481 atctttgtga aagatggcaa agtaagtggc tttattgatc ttgggagaag cggcagggcg
     3541 gacaagtggt atgacattgc cttctgcgtc cggtcgctca gggaggatat cggggaagaa
     3601 cagtatgtcg agctattttt tgacttactg gggatcaagc ctgattggga gaaaataaaa
     3661 tattatattt tactggatga attgttttag ctgtcagacc aagtttactc atatatactt
     3721 tagattgatt taaaacttca tttttaattt aaaaggatct aggtgaagat cctttttgat
     3781 aatctcatga ccaaaatccc ttaacgtgag ttttcgttcc actgagcgtc agaccccgta
     3841 gaaaagatca aaggatcttc ttgagatcct ttttttctgc gcgtaatctg ctgcttgcaa
     3901 acaaaaaaac caccgctacc agcggtggtt tgtttgccgg atcaagagct accaactctt
     3961 tttccgaagg taactggctt cagcagagcg cagataccaa atactgttct tctagtgtag
     4021 ccgtagttag gccaccactt caagaactct gtagcaccgc ctacatacct cgctctgcta
     4081 atcctgttac cagtggctgc tgccagtggc gataagtcgt gtcttaccgg gttggactca
     4141 agacgatagt taccggataa ggcgcagcgg tcgggctgaa cggggggttc gtgcacacag
     4201 cccagcttgg agcgaacgac ctacaccgaa ctgagatacc tacagcgtga gctatgagaa
     4261 agcgccacgc ttcccgaagg gagaaaggcg gacaggtatc cggtaagcgg cagggtcgga
     4321 acaggagagc gcacgaggga gcttccaggg ggaaacgcct ggtatcttta tagtcctgtc
     4381 gggtttcgcc acctctgact tgagcgtcga tttttgtgat gctcgtcagg ggggcggagc
     4441 ctatggaaaa acgccagcaa cgcggccttt ttacggttcc tgctcggatc tgttggaccg
     4501 gacagtagtc atggttgatg ggctgcctgt atcgagtggt gattttgtgc cgagctgccg
     4561 gtcggggagc tgttggctgg ctggtggcag gatatattgt ggtgtaaaca aattgacgct
     4621 tagacaactt aataacacat tgcggacgtt tttaatgtac tggggttgaa cactctgtgc
     4681 cgaattcgga tccggaggtc aacatggtgg agcacgacac tctggtctac tccaaaaatg
     4741 tcaaagatac agtctcagaa gatcaaaggg ctattgagac ttttcaacaa aggataattt
     4801 cgggaaacct cctcggattc cattgcccag ctatctgtca cttcatcgaa aggacagtag
     4861 aaaaggaagg tggctcctac aaatgccatc attgcgataa aggaaaggct atcattcaag
     4921 atctctctgc cgacagtggt cccaaagatg gacccccacc cacgaggagc atcgtggaaa
     4981 aagaagaggt tccaaccacg tctacaaagc aagtggattg atgtgataac atggtggagc
     5041 acgacactct ggtctactcc aaaaatgtca aagatacagt ctcagaagat caaagggcta
     5101 ttgagacttt tcaacaaagg ataatttcgg gaaacctcct cggattccat tgcccagcta
     5161 tctgtcactt catcgaaagg acagtagaaa aggaaggtgg ctcctacaaa tgccatcatt
     5221 gcgataaagg aaaggctatc attcaagatc tctctgccga cagtggtccc aaagatggac
     5281 ccccacccac gaggagcatc gtggaaaaag aagaggttcc aaccacgtct acaaagcaag
     5341 tggattgatg tgacatctcc actgacgtaa gggatgacgc acaatcccac tatccttcgc
     5401 aagacccttc ctctatataa ggaagttcat ttcatttgga gaggacacgc tcgagtataa
     5461 gagctcattt ttacaacaat taccaacaac aacaaacaac aaacaacatt acaattacat
     5521 ttacaattat cgatacaatg ggatttgttc tcttttcaca attgccttca tttcttcttg
     5581 tctctacact tctcttattc ctagtaatat cccactcttg ccgtgcaggt aagtttctgc
     5641 ttctaccttt gatatatata taataattat cattaattag tagtaatata atatttcaaa
     5701 tatttttttc aaaataaaag aatgtagtat atagcaattg cttttctgta gtttataagt
     5761 gtgtatattt taatttataa cttttctaat atatgaccaa aatttgttga tgtgcaggag
     5821 gtcgcaactt aaaagaatta tccatgcttg aaaggcatga aaattggatg gttcatcatg
     5881 gacgtgtata caaagatgat atagaaaaag aacaccgctt caagacattc aaggaaaacg
     5941 ttgagttcat cgaatctttc aacaagaacg gaactcaacg ttataagcta gccgtcaata
     6001 aatatgctga tctgaccact gaggaattca caacatcatt tatggggctc gacacttcat
     6061 tactatccca gcaagaatca acagctacaa caacgtcctt taaatatgat agtgtgactg
     6121 aagtgccgtc taacttggac tggagagagt ctggggctgt cactcaagtg aaacatcaag
     6181 gtcgatgtgg atgttgctgg gcgttttctg cggccgcggc tatagaagga gcatatcaaa
     6241 ttgcaaacaa cgaactaatc tctctttcag agcaacaact attggattgc tctacgcaga
     6301 acaaaggctg cgagggcgga ctaatgactg tcgcttacga cttcttactt cagaacaatg
     6361 gcgggggcat taccacagag actaactatc cttatgaaga agctcaaaat gtttgcaaga
     6421 ccgaacaacc agcagcagtt actatcaatg gctacgaagt cgtaccatct gacgagtcat
     6481 cgttgttgaa agctgtagtg aatcagccta tttctgttgg tattgcggct aacgatgagt
     6541 ttcatatgta cggaagtgga atatatgatg gaagttgtaa ttctagactg aatcatgcag
     6601 tgacagttat aggttatggg acaagtgaag aagatggtac aaaatattgg atagtgaaga
     6661 attcatgggg gagtgattgg ggtgaggaag gatatatgag aattgctaga gatgttggag
     6721 ttgatggtgg ccattgtggc attgcaaagg ttgcgtcgtt ccctactgct tgagcttctc
     6781 tagctagagt cgatcgacaa gctcgagttt ctccataata atgtgtgagt agttcccaga
     6841 taagggaatt agggttccta tagggtttcg ctcatgtgtt gagcatataa gaaaccctta
     6901 gtatgtattt gtatttgtaa aatacttcta tcaataaaat ttctaattcc taaaaccaaa
     6961 atccagtact aaaatccaga tcgctgcaag aggatgcaca tgtgaccgag ggacacgaag
     7021 tgatccgttt aaactatcag tgtttgacag gatatattgg cgggtaaacc taagagaaaa
     7081 gagcgtttat tagaataatc ggatatttaa aagggcgtga aaaggtttat ccgttcgtcc
     7141 atttgtatgt gccagc
//
