# Supplementary material for: Bioengineering secreted proteases converts divergent Rcr3 orthologs and paralogs into extracellular immune co-receptors
Source: bioRxiv preprint, doi:10.1101/2024.02.14.580413, version 2 (2024-05-23)
Supplement: Dataset S2 [file 580413_file07.zip › S2_Dataset/pJK100-062.gb]

LOCUS       pJK100-062              7156 bp    DNA     circular UNA 29-JAN-2024
DEFINITION  pL2M-2x35S::NtPR1a-P0R1R2R3R4P5R6.
ACCESSION   urn.local...2cva-ecqffyh
VERSION     urn.local...2cva-ecqffyh
KEYWORDS    .
SOURCE      
  ORGANISM  .
FEATURES             Location/Qualifiers
     misc_feature    1..2785
                     /note="pVS1ori short"
                     /note="Derived using Geneious Prime 2023.1.2 'Annotate
                     from Database' based on nucleotide similarity"
                     /label="pVS1ori short"
     CDS             193..822
                     /note="StaA; similar to IncC2"
                     /codon_start=1
                     /transl_table=11
                     /product="pVS1 partitioning protein"
                     /protein_id="AAD19678.1"
                     /db_xref="GI:4378781"
                     /note="Derived using Geneious Prime 2023.1.2 'Annotate
                     from Database' based on protein similarity"
                     /label="pVS1 partitioning protein CDS"
     CDS             843..1058
                     /note="ORF3; not required for stable maintenance"
                     /codon_start=1
                     /transl_table=11
                     /product="hypothetical protein"
                     /protein_id="AAD19679.1"
                     /db_xref="GI:4378782"
                     /note="Derived using Geneious Prime 2023.1.2 'Annotate
                     from Database' based on protein similarity"
                     /label="hypothetical protein CDS"
     misc_feature    1089..1101
                     /name="KorB box"
                     /note="KorB box"
                     /note="Derived using Geneious Prime 2023.1.2 'Annotate
                     from Database' based on nucleotide similarity"
                     /label="KorB box"
     CDS             1217..2323
                     /note="RepA"
                     /transl_table=11
                     /product="pVS1 replication protein"
                     /protein_id="AAD19680.1"
                     /db_xref="GI:4378783"
                     /note="Derived using Geneious Prime 2023.1.2 'Annotate
                     from Database' based on protein similarity"
                     /label="pVS1 replication protein CDS"
     rep_origin      2389..2583
                     /note="pVS1 origin of replication"
                     /note="Derived using Geneious Prime 2023.1.2 'Annotate
                     from Database' based on nucleotide similarity"
                     /label="pVS1 origin of replication rep origin"
     misc_feature    2389..2396
                     /note="DnaA box"
                     /note="Derived using Geneious Prime 2023.1.2 'Annotate
                     from Database' based on nucleotide similarity"
                     /label="DnaA box"
     repeat_region   2400..2483
                     /note="21 bp repeats"
                     /rpt_type="direct"
                     /note="Derived using Geneious Prime 2023.1.2 'Annotate
                     from Database' based on nucleotide similarity"
                     /label="21 bp repeats repeat region"
     misc_feature    2484..2575
                     /note="AT-rich region"
                     /note="Derived using Geneious Prime 2023.1.2 'Annotate
                     from Database' based on nucleotide similarity"
                     /label="AT-rich region"
     misc_feature    2576..2583
                     /note="DnaA box"
                     /note="Derived using Geneious Prime 2023.1.2 'Annotate
                     from Database' based on nucleotide similarity"
                     /label="DnaA box"
     promoter        2791..2895
                     /gene="bla"
                     /note="AmpR promoter"
                     /note="Derived using Geneious Prime 2023.1.2 'Annotate
                     from Database' based on nucleotide similarity"
                     /label="bla promoter"
     CDS             2896..3690
                     /gene="aphA"
                     /function="kanamycin resistance"
                     /codon_start=1
                     /transl_table=11
                     /product="aminoglycoside 3'-phosphotransferase"
                     /protein_id="ADZ30886.1"
                     /db_xref="GI:325559604"
                     /note="Derived using Geneious Prime 2023.1.2 'Annotate
                     from Database' based on protein similarity"
                     /label="aphA CDS"
     terminator      3691..3838
                     /Note="Beta-lactamase TEM terminator"
                     /note="Derived using Geneious Prime 2023.1.2 'Annotate
                     from Database' based on nucleotide similarity"
                     /label="bla terminator"
     terminator      complement(3840..3878)
                     /name="Tndr"
                     /note="rho independent terminator"
                     /note="Derived using Geneious Prime 2023.1.2 'Annotate
                     from Database' based on nucleotide similarity"
                     /label="Tndr"
     rep_origin      3881..4449
                     /direction="RIGHT"
                     /note="high-copy-number ColE1/pMB1/pBR322/pUC origin of 
                     replication; ori"
                     /note="Derived using Geneious Prime 2023.1.2 'Annotate
                     from Database' based on nucleotide similarity"
                     /label="ori rep origin"
     misc_RNA        3897..4449
                     /name="RNA-II"
                     /note="Derived using Geneious Prime 2023.1.2 'Annotate
                     from Database' based on nucleotide similarity"
                     /label="RNA-II"
     terminator      complement(3898..3931)
                     /name="Tndr"
                     /note="rho independent terminator"
                     /note="Derived using Geneious Prime 2023.1.2 'Annotate
                     from Database' based on nucleotide similarity"
                     /label="Tndr"
     misc_RNA        complement(3900..4007)
                     /name="RNA-I"
                     /note="Derived using Geneious Prime 2023.1.2 'Annotate
                     from Database' based on nucleotide similarity"
                     /label="RNA-I"
     misc_feature    4516..4662
                     /note="LB; left border. Identical to sequence near
                     agrocinopine synthase on Agrobacterium tumefaciens strain
                     1D1460 plasmid pTi1D1460 (CP032929 nucleotides 161,573 -
                     161,719). "
                     /note="Derived using Geneious Prime 2023.1.2 'Annotate
                     from Database' based on nucleotide similarity"
                     /label="LB; left border"
     misc_feature    4585..4609
                     /note="T-DNA left border sequence (Thole et al., (2007)
                     Plant Physiol 145:1211-1219)"
                     /note="Derived using Geneious Prime 2023.1.2 'Annotate
                     from Database' based on nucleotide similarity"
                     /label="misc"
     promoter        4700..5443
                     /note="Double CaMV 35S"
                     /note="Derived using Geneious Prime 2023.1.2 'Annotate
                     from Database' based on nucleotide similarity"
                     /label="2x35S pro (Plant Parts Kit)"
     misc_feature    5476..5530
                     /note="TMV Omega; translational enhancer from the tobacco
                     mosaic virus 5'-leader sequence (Gallie et al., 1988)"
                     /note="Derived using Geneious Prime 2023.1.2 'Annotate
                     from Database' based on nucleotide similarity"
                     /label="TMV Omega (Plant parts kit)"
     sig_peptide     5538..5627
                     /peptide="MGFVLFSQLPSFLLVSTLLLFLVISHSCRA"
                     /note="Derived using Geneious Prime 2023.1.2 'Annotate
                     from Database' based on protein similarity"
                     /label="signal peptide"
     CDS             5538..5627
                     /codon_start=1
                     /transl_table=1
                     /note="Nicotiana tabacum PR1a signal peptide (AA 1 to 30)"
                     /note="Derived using Geneious Prime 2023.1.2 'Annotate
                     from Database' based on protein similarity"
                     /label="NtPR1a SP CDS"
     CDS             join(5628,5818..5822)
                     /label="linker CDS"
     intron          5629..5817
                     /Note="Portable intron (PIV2 aka IV2)"
                     /note="Derived using Geneious Prime 2023.1.2 'Annotate
                     from Database' based on nucleotide similarity"
                     /label="PIV2"
     CDS             <5823..>6125
                     /gene="pip1"
                     /product="phytophthora-inhibited protease 1"
                     /protein_id="ABG23376.1"
                     /db_xref="GI:108937128"
                     /note="Derived using Geneious Prime 2020.1.1 'Annotate
                     from Database' based on nucleotide similarity"
                     /label="Pip1 pro-domain fragment CDS"
     CDS             <6126..>6206
                     /gene="Rcr3"
                     /note="required for Cf-2-dependent disease resistance"
                     /product="cysteine protease"
                     /protein_id="AAM19207.1"
                     /db_xref="GI:20334373"
                     /note="Derived using Geneious Prime 2020.1.1 'Annotate
                     from Database' based on nucleotide similarity"
                     /label="Rcr3pim fragment 1 CDS"
     CDS             <6207..>6311
                     /gene="Rcr3"
                     /note="required for Cf-2-dependent disease resistance"
                     /product="cysteine protease"
                     /protein_id="AAM19207.1"
                     /db_xref="GI:20334373"
                     /note="Derived using Geneious Prime 2020.1.1 'Annotate
                     from Database' based on nucleotide similarity"
                     /label="Rcr3pim fragment 2 CDS"
     CDS             <6312..>6380
                     /gene="Rcr3"
                     /note="required for Cf-2-dependent disease resistance"
                     /product="cysteine protease"
                     /protein_id="AAM19207.1"
                     /db_xref="GI:20334373"
                     /note="Derived using Geneious Prime 2020.1.1 'Annotate
                     from Database' based on nucleotide similarity"
                     /label="Rcr3pim fragment 3 CDS"
     CDS             <6381..>6503
                     /gene="Rcr3"
                     /note="required for Cf-2-dependent disease resistance"
                     /product="cysteine protease"
                     /protein_id="AAM19207.1"
                     /db_xref="GI:20334373"
                     /note="Derived using Geneious Prime 2020.1.1 'Annotate
                     from Database' based on nucleotide similarity"
                     /label="Rcr3pim fragment 4 CDS"
     CDS             <6504..>6644
                     /gene="pip1"
                     /product="phytophthora-inhibited protease 1"
                     /protein_id="ABG23376.1"
                     /db_xref="GI:108937128"
                     /note="Derived using Geneious Prime 2020.1.1 'Annotate
                     from Database' based on nucleotide similarity"
                     /label="Pip1 fragment 5 CDS"
     CDS             <6645..6773
                     /gene="Rcr3"
                     /note="required for Cf-2-dependent disease resistance"
                     /product="cysteine protease"
                     /protein_id="AAM19207.1"
                     /db_xref="GI:20334373"
                     /note="Derived using Geneious Prime 2020.1.1 'Annotate
                     from Database' based on nucleotide similarity"
                     /label="Rcr3pim fragment 6 CDS"
     terminator      6778..6981
                     /note="CaMV poly(A) signal; cauliflower mosaic virus
                     polyadenylation signal"
                     /note="Plant parts kit"
                     /note="Derived using Geneious Prime 2023.1.2 'Annotate
                     from Database' based on nucleotide similarity"
                     /label="35S terminator"
     misc_feature    complement(7027..7152)
                     /note="RB; Right border. Identical to sequence near
                     D-nopaline dehydrogenase on Agrobacterium tumefaciens
                     strain 1D1460 plasmid pTi1D1460. Partial RB overdrive
                     sequence (CP032929 nucleotides 186,435 - 186,560)."
                     /label="RB partial overdrive sequence"
     misc_feature    7045..7069
                     /note="T-DNA right border sequence (Thole et al., (2007)
                     Plant Physiol 145:1211-1219)"
                     /note="Derived using Geneious Prime 2023.1.2 'Annotate
                     from Database' based on nucleotide similarity"
                     /label="misc"
ORIGIN      
        1 cgtgcggctg catgaaatcc tggccggttt gtctgatgcc aagctggcgg cctggccggc
       61 cagcttggcc gctgaagaaa ccgagcgccg ccgtctaaaa aggtgatgtg tatttgagta
      121 aaacagcttg cgtcatgcgg tcgctgcgta tatgatgcga tgagtaaata aacaaatacg
      181 caaggggaac gcatgaaggt tatcgctgta cttaaccaga aaggcgggtc aggcaagacg
      241 accatcgcaa cccatctagc ccgcgccctg caactcgccg gggccgatgt tctgttagtc
      301 gattccgatc cccagggcag tgcccgcgat tgggcggccg tgcgggaaga tcaaccgcta
      361 accgttgtcg gcatcgaccg cccgacgatt gaccgcgacg tgaaggccat cggccggcgc
      421 gacttcgtag tgatcgacgg agcgccccag gcggcggact tggctgtgtc cgcgatcaag
      481 gcagccgact tcgtgctgat tccggtgcag ccaagccctt acgacatatg ggccaccgcc
      541 gacctggtgg agctggttaa gcagcgcatt gaggtcacgg atggaaggct acaagcggcc
      601 tttgtcgtgt cgcgggcgat caaaggcacg cgcatcggcg gtgaggttgc cgaggcgctg
      661 gccgggtacg agctgcccat tcttgagtcc cgtatcacgc agcgcgtgag ctacccaggc
      721 actgccgccg ccggcacaac cgttcttgaa tcagaacccg agggcgacgc tgcccgcgag
      781 gtccaggcgc tggccgctga aattaaatca aaactcattt gagttaatga ggtaaagaga
      841 aaatgagcaa aagcacaaac acgctaagtg ccggccgtcc gagcgcacgc agcagcaagg
      901 ctgcaacgtt ggccagcctg gcagacacgc cagccatgaa gcgggtcaac tttcagttgc
      961 cggcggagga tcacaccaag ctgaagatgt acgcggtacg ccaaggcaag accattaccg
     1021 agctgctatc tgaatacatc gcgcagctac cagagtaaat gagcaaatga ataaatgagt
     1081 agatgaattt tagcggctaa aggaggcggc atggaaaatc aagaacaacc aggcaccgac
     1141 gccgtggaat gccccatgtg tggaggaacg ggcggttggc caggcgtaag cggctgggtt
     1201 gtctgccggc cctgcaatgg cactggaacc cccaagcccg aggaatcggc gtgacggtcg
     1261 caaaccatcc ggcccggtac aaatcggcgc ggcgctgggt gatgacctgg tggagaagtt
     1321 gaaggccgcg caggccgccc agcggcaacg catcgaggca gaagcacgcc ccggtgaatc
     1381 gtggcaagcg gccgctgatc gaatccgcaa agaatcccgg caaccgccgg cagccggtgc
     1441 gccgtcgatt aggaagccgc ccaagggcga cgagcaacca gattttttcg ttccgatgct
     1501 ctatgacgtg ggcacccgcg atagtcgcag catcatggac gtggccgttt tccgtctgtc
     1561 gaagcgtgac cgacgagctg gcgaggtgat ccgctacgag cttccagacg ggcacgtaga
     1621 ggtttccgca gggccggccg gcatggccag tgtgtgggat tacgacctgg tactgatggc
     1681 ggtttcccat ctaaccgaat ccatgaaccg ataccgggaa gggaagggag acaagcccgg
     1741 ccgcgtgttc cgtccacacg ttgcggacgt actcaagttc tgccggcgag ccgatggcgg
     1801 aaagcagaaa gacgacctgg tagaaacctg cattcggtta aacaccacgc acgttgccat
     1861 gcagcgtacg aagaaggcca agaacggccg cctggtgacg gtatccgagg gtgaagcctt
     1921 gattagccgc tacaagatcg taaagagcga aaccgggcgg ccggagtaca tcgagatcga
     1981 gctagctgat tggatgtacc gcgagatcac agaaggcaag aacccggacg tgctgacggt
     2041 tcaccccgat tactttttga tcgatcccgg catcggccgt tttctctacc gcctggcacg
     2101 ccgcgccgca ggcaaggcag aagccagatg gttgttcaag acgatctacg aacgcagtgg
     2161 cagcgccgga gagttcaaga agttctgttt caccgtgcgc aagctgatcg ggtcaaatga
     2221 cctgccggag tacgatttga aggaggaggc ggggcaggct ggcccgatcc tagtcatgcg
     2281 ctaccgcaac ctgatcgagg gcgaagcatc cgccggttcc taatgtacgg agcagatgct
     2341 agggcaaatt gccctagcag gggaaaaagg tcgaaaaagc ttctttcctg tggatagcac
     2401 gtacattggg aacccaaagc cgtacattgg gaaccggaac ccgtacattg ggaacccaaa
     2461 gccgtacatt gggaaccggt cacacatgta agtgactgat ataaaagaga aaaaaggcga
     2521 tttttccgcc taaaactctt taaaacttat taaaactctt aaaacccgcc tggcctgtgc
     2581 ataactgtct ggccagcgca cagccgaaca gctgcaaaaa gcgcctaccc ttcggtcgct
     2641 gcgctcccta cgccccgccg cttcgcgtcg gcctatcgcg gccgctggcc gctcaaaaat
     2701 ggctggccta cggccaggca atctaccagg gcgcggacaa gccgcgccgt cgccactcga
     2761 ccgccggcgc ccacatcaag gctccgagtg cgcggaaccc ctatttgttt atttttctaa
     2821 atacattcaa atatgtatcc gctcatgaga caataaccct gataaatgct tcaataatat
     2881 tgaaaaagga agagtatggc taaaatgaga atatcaccgg aattgaaaaa actgatcgaa
     2941 aaataccgct gcgtaaaaga tacggaagga atgtctcctg ctaaggtata taagctggtg
     3001 ggagaaaatg aaaacctata tttaaaaatg acggacagcc ggtataaagg gaccacctat
     3061 gatgtggaac gggaaaagga catgatgcta tggctggaag gaaagctgcc tgttccaaag
     3121 gtcctgcact ttgaacggca tgatggctgg agcaatctgc tcatgagtga ggccgatggc
     3181 gtcctttgct cggaagagta tgaagatgaa caaagccctg aaaagattat cgagctgtat
     3241 gcggagtgca tcaggctctt tcactccatc gacatatcgg attgtcccta tacgaatagc
     3301 ttagacagcc gcttagccga attggattac ttactgaata acgatctggc cgatgtggat
     3361 tgcgaaaact gggaagagga cactccattt aaagatccgc gcgagctgta tgatttttta
     3421 aagacggaaa agcccgaaga ggaacttgtc ttttcccacg gcgacctggg agacagcaac
     3481 atctttgtga aagatggcaa agtaagtggc tttattgatc ttgggagaag cggcagggcg
     3541 gacaagtggt atgacattgc cttctgcgtc cggtcgctca gggaggatat cggggaagaa
     3601 cagtatgtcg agctattttt tgacttactg gggatcaagc ctgattggga gaaaataaaa
     3661 tattatattt tactggatga attgttttag ctgtcagacc aagtttactc atatatactt
     3721 tagattgatt taaaacttca tttttaattt aaaaggatct aggtgaagat cctttttgat
     3781 aatctcatga ccaaaatccc ttaacgtgag ttttcgttcc actgagcgtc agaccccgta
     3841 gaaaagatca aaggatcttc ttgagatcct ttttttctgc gcgtaatctg ctgcttgcaa
     3901 acaaaaaaac caccgctacc agcggtggtt tgtttgccgg atcaagagct accaactctt
     3961 tttccgaagg taactggctt cagcagagcg cagataccaa atactgttct tctagtgtag
     4021 ccgtagttag gccaccactt caagaactct gtagcaccgc ctacatacct cgctctgcta
     4081 atcctgttac cagtggctgc tgccagtggc gataagtcgt gtcttaccgg gttggactca
     4141 agacgatagt taccggataa ggcgcagcgg tcgggctgaa cggggggttc gtgcacacag
     4201 cccagcttgg agcgaacgac ctacaccgaa ctgagatacc tacagcgtga gctatgagaa
     4261 agcgccacgc ttcccgaagg gagaaaggcg gacaggtatc cggtaagcgg cagggtcgga
     4321 acaggagagc gcacgaggga gcttccaggg ggaaacgcct ggtatcttta tagtcctgtc
     4381 gggtttcgcc acctctgact tgagcgtcga tttttgtgat gctcgtcagg ggggcggagc
     4441 ctatggaaaa acgccagcaa cgcggccttt ttacggttcc tgctcggatc tgttggaccg
     4501 gacagtagtc atggttgatg ggctgcctgt atcgagtggt gattttgtgc cgagctgccg
     4561 gtcggggagc tgttggctgg ctggtggcag gatatattgt ggtgtaaaca aattgacgct
     4621 tagacaactt aataacacat tgcggacgtt tttaatgtac tggggttgaa cactctgtgc
     4681 cgaattcgga tccggaggtc aacatggtgg agcacgacac tctggtctac tccaaaaatg
     4741 tcaaagatac agtctcagaa gatcaaaggg ctattgagac ttttcaacaa aggataattt
     4801 cgggaaacct cctcggattc cattgcccag ctatctgtca cttcatcgaa aggacagtag
     4861 aaaaggaagg tggctcctac aaatgccatc attgcgataa aggaaaggct atcattcaag
     4921 atctctctgc cgacagtggt cccaaagatg gacccccacc cacgaggagc atcgtggaaa
     4981 aagaagaggt tccaaccacg tctacaaagc aagtggattg atgtgataac atggtggagc
     5041 acgacactct ggtctactcc aaaaatgtca aagatacagt ctcagaagat caaagggcta
     5101 ttgagacttt tcaacaaagg ataatttcgg gaaacctcct cggattccat tgcccagcta
     5161 tctgtcactt catcgaaagg acagtagaaa aggaaggtgg ctcctacaaa tgccatcatt
     5221 gcgataaagg aaaggctatc attcaagatc tctctgccga cagtggtccc aaagatggac
     5281 ccccacccac gaggagcatc gtggaaaaag aagaggttcc aaccacgtct acaaagcaag
     5341 tggattgatg tgacatctcc actgacgtaa gggatgacgc acaatcccac tatccttcgc
     5401 aagacccttc ctctatataa ggaagttcat ttcatttgga gaggacacgc tcgagtataa
     5461 gagctcattt ttacaacaat taccaacaac aacaaacaac aaacaacatt acaattacat
     5521 ttacaattat cgatacaatg ggatttgttc tcttttcaca attgccttca tttcttcttg
     5581 tctctacact tctcttattc ctagtaatat cccactcttg ccgtgcaggt aagtttctgc
     5641 ttctaccttt gatatatata taataattat cattaattag tagtaatata atatttcaaa
     5701 tatttttttc aaaataaaag aatgtagtat atagcaattg cttttctgta gtttataagt
     5761 gtgtatattt taatttataa cttttctaat atatgaccaa aatttgttga tgtgcaggag
     5821 gtcgcaactt aaaagaatta tccatgcttg aaaggcatga aaattggatg gttcatcatg
     5881 gacgtgtata caaagatgat atagaaaaag aacaccgctt caagacattc aaggaaaacg
     5941 ttgagttcat cgaatctttc aacaagaacg gaactcaacg ttataagcta gccgtcaata
     6001 aatatgctga tctgaccact gaggaattca caacatcatt tatggggctc gacacttcat
     6061 tactatccca gcaagaatca acagctacaa caacgtcctt taaatatgat agtgtgactg
     6121 aagtgccgtc taacttggac tggagagagt ctggggctgt cactcaagtg aaacatcaag
     6181 gtcgatgtgg atgttgctgg gcgttttctg cagttggatc actagaagga gcctacaaaa
     6241 ttgcaacagg caacttgatg gaattctctg aacaggaact tctcgattgc accaccaaca
     6301 attatggctg caacggaggt ttaatgacga atgcattcga ttttatcata gaaaatggtg
     6361 gaatttcaag ggaatcagac tatgaatacc taggtgaaca gtacacatgc agaagccgag
     6421 agaaaacagc agcagtgcaa ataagtagtt ataaagtcgt gcctgaaggt gaaacatcac
     6481 tattacaagc cgtaactaaa cagcctattt ctgttggtat tgcggctaac gatgagtttc
     6541 atatgtacgg aagtggaata tatgatggaa gttgtaattc tagactgaat catgcagtga
     6601 cagttatagg ttatgggaca agtgaagaag atggtacaaa atattggttg ttgaagaatt
     6661 catggggaac aagttggggc gagaatgggt ttatgaaaat tataagagat tctggggatc
     6721 cttcaggtct ttgtgatatc gcaaagatgt catcttatcc aaacatagca tgagcttctc
     6781 tagctagagt cgatcgacaa gctcgagttt ctccataata atgtgtgagt agttcccaga
     6841 taagggaatt agggttccta tagggtttcg ctcatgtgtt gagcatataa gaaaccctta
     6901 gtatgtattt gtatttgtaa aatacttcta tcaataaaat ttctaattcc taaaaccaaa
     6961 atccagtact aaaatccaga tcgctgcaag aggatgcaca tgtgaccgag ggacacgaag
     7021 tgatccgttt aaactatcag tgtttgacag gatatattgg cgggtaaacc taagagaaaa
     7081 gagcgtttat tagaataatc ggatatttaa aagggcgtga aaaggtttat ccgttcgtcc
     7141 atttgtatgt gccagc
//
