# Supplementary material for: Bioengineering secreted proteases converts divergent Rcr3 orthologs and paralogs into extracellular immune co-receptors
Source: bioRxiv preprint, doi:10.1101/2024.02.14.580413, version 2 (2024-05-23)
Supplement: Dataset S2 [file 580413_file07.zip › S2_Dataset/pJK235-112.gb]

LOCUS       pJK235-112              8835 bp    DNA     circular UNA 29-JAN-2024
DEFINITION  pL2M-P19//2x35S::NtPR1a-P0P1P2R3P45R5P6i37.
ACCESSION   urn.local...2cyl-ecqffz6
VERSION     urn.local...2cyl-ecqffz6
KEYWORDS    .
SOURCE      
  ORGANISM  .
FEATURES             Location/Qualifiers
     misc_feature    1..2785
                     /note="pVS1ori short"
                     /note="Derived using Geneious Prime 2023.1.2 'Annotate
                     from Database' based on nucleotide similarity"
                     /label="pVS1ori short"
     CDS             193..822
                     /note="StaA; similar to IncC2"
                     /codon_start=1
                     /transl_table=11
                     /product="pVS1 partitioning protein"
                     /protein_id="AAD19678.1"
                     /db_xref="GI:4378781"
                     /note="Derived using Geneious Prime 2023.1.2 'Annotate
                     from Database' based on protein similarity"
                     /label="pVS1 partitioning protein CDS"
     CDS             843..1058
                     /note="ORF3; not required for stable maintenance"
                     /codon_start=1
                     /transl_table=11
                     /product="hypothetical protein"
                     /protein_id="AAD19679.1"
                     /db_xref="GI:4378782"
                     /note="Derived using Geneious Prime 2023.1.2 'Annotate
                     from Database' based on protein similarity"
                     /label="hypothetical protein CDS"
     misc_feature    1089..1101
                     /name="KorB box"
                     /note="KorB box"
                     /note="Derived using Geneious Prime 2023.1.2 'Annotate
                     from Database' based on nucleotide similarity"
                     /label="KorB box"
     CDS             1217..2323
                     /note="RepA"
                     /transl_table=11
                     /product="pVS1 replication protein"
                     /protein_id="AAD19680.1"
                     /db_xref="GI:4378783"
                     /note="Derived using Geneious Prime 2023.1.2 'Annotate
                     from Database' based on protein similarity"
                     /label="pVS1 replication protein CDS"
     rep_origin      2389..2583
                     /note="pVS1 origin of replication"
                     /note="Derived using Geneious Prime 2023.1.2 'Annotate
                     from Database' based on nucleotide similarity"
                     /label="pVS1 origin of replication rep origin"
     misc_feature    2389..2396
                     /note="DnaA box"
                     /note="Derived using Geneious Prime 2023.1.2 'Annotate
                     from Database' based on nucleotide similarity"
                     /label="DnaA box"
     repeat_region   2400..2483
                     /note="21 bp repeats"
                     /rpt_type="direct"
                     /note="Derived using Geneious Prime 2023.1.2 'Annotate
                     from Database' based on nucleotide similarity"
                     /label="21 bp repeats repeat region"
     misc_feature    2484..2575
                     /note="AT-rich region"
                     /note="Derived using Geneious Prime 2023.1.2 'Annotate
                     from Database' based on nucleotide similarity"
                     /label="AT-rich region"
     misc_feature    2576..2583
                     /note="DnaA box"
                     /note="Derived using Geneious Prime 2023.1.2 'Annotate
                     from Database' based on nucleotide similarity"
                     /label="DnaA box"
     promoter        2791..2895
                     /gene="bla"
                     /note="AmpR promoter"
                     /note="Derived using Geneious Prime 2023.1.2 'Annotate
                     from Database' based on nucleotide similarity"
                     /label="bla promoter"
     CDS             2896..3690
                     /gene="aphA"
                     /function="kanamycin resistance"
                     /codon_start=1
                     /transl_table=11
                     /product="aminoglycoside 3'-phosphotransferase"
                     /protein_id="ADZ30886.1"
                     /db_xref="GI:325559604"
                     /note="Derived using Geneious Prime 2023.1.2 'Annotate
                     from Database' based on protein similarity"
                     /label="aphA CDS"
     terminator      3691..3838
                     /Note="Beta-lactamase TEM terminator"
                     /note="Derived using Geneious Prime 2023.1.2 'Annotate
                     from Database' based on nucleotide similarity"
                     /label="bla terminator"
     terminator      complement(3840..3878)
                     /name="Tndr"
                     /note="rho independent terminator"
                     /note="Derived using Geneious Prime 2023.1.2 'Annotate
                     from Database' based on nucleotide similarity"
                     /label="Tndr"
     rep_origin      3881..4449
                     /direction="RIGHT"
                     /note="high-copy-number ColE1/pMB1/pBR322/pUC origin of 
                     replication; ori"
                     /note="Derived using Geneious Prime 2023.1.2 'Annotate
                     from Database' based on nucleotide similarity"
                     /label="ori rep origin"
     misc_RNA        3897..4449
                     /name="RNA-II"
                     /note="Derived using Geneious Prime 2023.1.2 'Annotate
                     from Database' based on nucleotide similarity"
                     /label="RNA-II"
     terminator      complement(3898..3931)
                     /name="Tndr"
                     /note="rho independent terminator"
                     /note="Derived using Geneious Prime 2023.1.2 'Annotate
                     from Database' based on nucleotide similarity"
                     /label="Tndr"
     misc_RNA        complement(3900..4007)
                     /name="RNA-I"
                     /note="Derived using Geneious Prime 2023.1.2 'Annotate
                     from Database' based on nucleotide similarity"
                     /label="RNA-I"
     misc_feature    4516..4662
                     /note="LB; left border. Identical to sequence near
                     agrocinopine synthase on Agrobacterium tumefaciens strain
                     1D1460 plasmid pTi1D1460 (CP032929 nucleotides 161,573 -
                     161,719). "
                     /note="Derived using Geneious Prime 2023.1.2 'Annotate
                     from Database' based on nucleotide similarity"
                     /label="LB; left border"
     misc_feature    4585..4609
                     /note="T-DNA left border sequence (Thole et al., (2007)
                     Plant Physiol 145:1211-1219)"
                     /note="Derived using Geneious Prime 2023.1.2 'Annotate
                     from Database' based on nucleotide similarity"
                     /label="misc"
     terminator      complement(4701..5408)
                     /note="OCS terminator"
                     /note="octopine synthase terminator"
                     /note="Derived using Geneious Prime 2023.1.2 'Annotate
                     from Database' based on nucleotide similarity"
                     /label="OCS terminator"
     CDS             complement(5416..5934)
                     /gene="p19"
                     /note="Tombusvirus RNA silencing suppressor 19 kDa
                     protein; similar to CAC01277.1; characterized in PubMed ID
                     18944038"
                     /codon_start=1
                     /transl_table=11
                     /product="RNA silencing suppressor 19 kDa protein"
                     /protein_id="AIN46664.1"
                     /db_xref="GI:684152027"
                     /note="Derived using Geneious Prime 2023.1.2 'Annotate
                     from Database' based on protein similarity"
                     /label="p19 CDS"
     promoter        complement(5939..6319)
                     /note="mas1'-2' mannopine synthase promoter; mas2' drives
                     MCS2 ORF; mas1' truncated by 96 nt; enhancer elements,
                     TATA box, and start codon missing"
                     /note="Derived using Geneious Prime 2023.1.2 'Annotate
                     from Database' based on nucleotide similarity"
                     /label="truncated MAS promoter"
     promoter        6359..7102
                     /note="Double CaMV 35S"
                     /note="Derived using Geneious Prime 2023.1.2 'Annotate
                     from Database' based on nucleotide similarity"
                     /label="2x35S pro (Plant Parts Kit)"
     misc_feature    7135..7189
                     /note="TMV Omega; translational enhancer from the tobacco
                     mosaic virus 5'-leader sequence (Gallie et al., 1988)"
                     /note="Derived using Geneious Prime 2023.1.2 'Annotate
                     from Database' based on nucleotide similarity"
                     /label="TMV Omega (Plant parts kit)"
     sig_peptide     7197..7286
                     /peptide="MGFVLFSQLPSFLLVSTLLLFLVISHSCRA"
                     /note="Derived using Geneious Prime 2023.1.2 'Annotate
                     from Database' based on protein similarity"
                     /label="signal peptide"
     CDS             7197..7286
                     /codon_start=1
                     /transl_table=1
                     /note="Nicotiana tabacum PR1a signal peptide (AA 1 to 30)"
                     /note="Derived using Geneious Prime 2023.1.2 'Annotate
                     from Database' based on protein similarity"
                     /label="NtPR1a SP CDS"
     CDS             join(7287,7477..>7481)
                     /label="GlyGly-Linker"
     intron          7288..7476
                     /Note="Portable intron (PIV2 aka IV2)"
                     /note="Derived using Geneious Prime 2023.1.2 'Annotate
                     from Database' based on nucleotide similarity"
                     /label="PIV2"
     cds             <7482..>7784
                     /label="PIP1 #0"
     cds             <7785..>7868
                     /label="PIP1 #1"
     cds             <7869..>7967
                     /label="PIP1 #2"
     cds             <7968..>8039
                     /label="RCR3 #3"
     cds             <8040..>8159
                     /label="PIP1 #4"
     cds             <8160..>8297
                     /label="RCR3 #5"
     CDS             <8298..8423
                     /label="PIP1 #6"
     mutation        8301..8303
                     /created_by="Jiorgos Kourelis"
                     /modified_by="Jiorgos Kourelis"
                     /label="I"
     mutation        8337..8339
                     /created_by="Jiorgos Kourelis"
                     /modified_by="Jiorgos Kourelis"
                     /label="E"
     mutation        8373..8375
                     /created_by="Jiorgos Kourelis"
                     /label="D"
     mutation        8382..8384
                     /created_by="Jiorgos Kourelis"
                     /label="H"
     mutation        8388..8390
                     /created_by="Jiorgos Kourelis"
                     /label="G"
     mutation        8400..8402
                     /created_by="Jiorgos Kourelis"
                     /label="V"
     mutation        8403..8405
                     /created_by="Jiorgos Kourelis"
                     /label="A"
     mutation        8409..8411
                     /created_by="Jiorgos Kourelis"
                     /label="F"
     terminator      8428..8631
                     /note="CaMV poly(A) signal; cauliflower mosaic virus
                     polyadenylation signal"
                     /note="Plant parts kit"
                     /note="Derived using Geneious Prime 2023.1.2 'Annotate
                     from Database' based on nucleotide similarity"
                     /label="35S terminator"
     misc_feature    complement(8677..8831)
                     /note="RB; Right border. Identical to sequence near
                     D-nopaline dehydrogenase on Agrobacterium tumefaciens
                     strain 1D1460 plasmid pTi1D1460 (CP032929 nucleotides
                     186,435 - 186,589). "
                     /note="Derived using Geneious Prime 2023.1.2 'Annotate
                     from Database' based on nucleotide similarity"
                     /label="RB"
     misc_feature    8695..8719
                     /note="T-DNA right border sequence (Thole et al., (2007)
                     Plant Physiol 145:1211-1219)"
                     /note="Derived using Geneious Prime 2023.1.2 'Annotate
                     from Database' based on nucleotide similarity"
                     /label="misc"
ORIGIN      
        1 cgtgcggctg catgaaatcc tggccggttt gtctgatgcc aagctggcgg cctggccggc
       61 cagcttggcc gctgaagaaa ccgagcgccg ccgtctaaaa aggtgatgtg tatttgagta
      121 aaacagcttg cgtcatgcgg tcgctgcgta tatgatgcga tgagtaaata aacaaatacg
      181 caaggggaac gcatgaaggt tatcgctgta cttaaccaga aaggcgggtc aggcaagacg
      241 accatcgcaa cccatctagc ccgcgccctg caactcgccg gggccgatgt tctgttagtc
      301 gattccgatc cccagggcag tgcccgcgat tgggcggccg tgcgggaaga tcaaccgcta
      361 accgttgtcg gcatcgaccg cccgacgatt gaccgcgacg tgaaggccat cggccggcgc
      421 gacttcgtag tgatcgacgg agcgccccag gcggcggact tggctgtgtc cgcgatcaag
      481 gcagccgact tcgtgctgat tccggtgcag ccaagccctt acgacatatg ggccaccgcc
      541 gacctggtgg agctggttaa gcagcgcatt gaggtcacgg atggaaggct acaagcggcc
      601 tttgtcgtgt cgcgggcgat caaaggcacg cgcatcggcg gtgaggttgc cgaggcgctg
      661 gccgggtacg agctgcccat tcttgagtcc cgtatcacgc agcgcgtgag ctacccaggc
      721 actgccgccg ccggcacaac cgttcttgaa tcagaacccg agggcgacgc tgcccgcgag
      781 gtccaggcgc tggccgctga aattaaatca aaactcattt gagttaatga ggtaaagaga
      841 aaatgagcaa aagcacaaac acgctaagtg ccggccgtcc gagcgcacgc agcagcaagg
      901 ctgcaacgtt ggccagcctg gcagacacgc cagccatgaa gcgggtcaac tttcagttgc
      961 cggcggagga tcacaccaag ctgaagatgt acgcggtacg ccaaggcaag accattaccg
     1021 agctgctatc tgaatacatc gcgcagctac cagagtaaat gagcaaatga ataaatgagt
     1081 agatgaattt tagcggctaa aggaggcggc atggaaaatc aagaacaacc aggcaccgac
     1141 gccgtggaat gccccatgtg tggaggaacg ggcggttggc caggcgtaag cggctgggtt
     1201 gtctgccggc cctgcaatgg cactggaacc cccaagcccg aggaatcggc gtgacggtcg
     1261 caaaccatcc ggcccggtac aaatcggcgc ggcgctgggt gatgacctgg tggagaagtt
     1321 gaaggccgcg caggccgccc agcggcaacg catcgaggca gaagcacgcc ccggtgaatc
     1381 gtggcaagcg gccgctgatc gaatccgcaa agaatcccgg caaccgccgg cagccggtgc
     1441 gccgtcgatt aggaagccgc ccaagggcga cgagcaacca gattttttcg ttccgatgct
     1501 ctatgacgtg ggcacccgcg atagtcgcag catcatggac gtggccgttt tccgtctgtc
     1561 gaagcgtgac cgacgagctg gcgaggtgat ccgctacgag cttccagacg ggcacgtaga
     1621 ggtttccgca gggccggccg gcatggccag tgtgtgggat tacgacctgg tactgatggc
     1681 ggtttcccat ctaaccgaat ccatgaaccg ataccgggaa gggaagggag acaagcccgg
     1741 ccgcgtgttc cgtccacacg ttgcggacgt actcaagttc tgccggcgag ccgatggcgg
     1801 aaagcagaaa gacgacctgg tagaaacctg cattcggtta aacaccacgc acgttgccat
     1861 gcagcgtacg aagaaggcca agaacggccg cctggtgacg gtatccgagg gtgaagcctt
     1921 gattagccgc tacaagatcg taaagagcga aaccgggcgg ccggagtaca tcgagatcga
     1981 gctagctgat tggatgtacc gcgagatcac agaaggcaag aacccggacg tgctgacggt
     2041 tcaccccgat tactttttga tcgatcccgg catcggccgt tttctctacc gcctggcacg
     2101 ccgcgccgca ggcaaggcag aagccagatg gttgttcaag acgatctacg aacgcagtgg
     2161 cagcgccgga gagttcaaga agttctgttt caccgtgcgc aagctgatcg ggtcaaatga
     2221 cctgccggag tacgatttga aggaggaggc ggggcaggct ggcccgatcc tagtcatgcg
     2281 ctaccgcaac ctgatcgagg gcgaagcatc cgccggttcc taatgtacgg agcagatgct
     2341 agggcaaatt gccctagcag gggaaaaagg tcgaaaaagc ttctttcctg tggatagcac
     2401 gtacattggg aacccaaagc cgtacattgg gaaccggaac ccgtacattg ggaacccaaa
     2461 gccgtacatt gggaaccggt cacacatgta agtgactgat ataaaagaga aaaaaggcga
     2521 tttttccgcc taaaactctt taaaacttat taaaactctt aaaacccgcc tggcctgtgc
     2581 ataactgtct ggccagcgca cagccgaaca gctgcaaaaa gcgcctaccc ttcggtcgct
     2641 gcgctcccta cgccccgccg cttcgcgtcg gcctatcgcg gccgctggcc gctcaaaaat
     2701 ggctggccta cggccaggca atctaccagg gcgcggacaa gccgcgccgt cgccactcga
     2761 ccgccggcgc ccacatcaag gctccgagtg cgcggaaccc ctatttgttt atttttctaa
     2821 atacattcaa atatgtatcc gctcatgaga caataaccct gataaatgct tcaataatat
     2881 tgaaaaagga agagtatggc taaaatgaga atatcaccgg aattgaaaaa actgatcgaa
     2941 aaataccgct gcgtaaaaga tacggaagga atgtctcctg ctaaggtata taagctggtg
     3001 ggagaaaatg aaaacctata tttaaaaatg acggacagcc ggtataaagg gaccacctat
     3061 gatgtggaac gggaaaagga catgatgcta tggctggaag gaaagctgcc tgttccaaag
     3121 gtcctgcact ttgaacggca tgatggctgg agcaatctgc tcatgagtga ggccgatggc
     3181 gtcctttgct cggaagagta tgaagatgaa caaagccctg aaaagattat cgagctgtat
     3241 gcggagtgca tcaggctctt tcactccatc gacatatcgg attgtcccta tacgaatagc
     3301 ttagacagcc gcttagccga attggattac ttactgaata acgatctggc cgatgtggat
     3361 tgcgaaaact gggaagagga cactccattt aaagatccgc gcgagctgta tgatttttta
     3421 aagacggaaa agcccgaaga ggaacttgtc ttttcccacg gcgacctggg agacagcaac
     3481 atctttgtga aagatggcaa agtaagtggc tttattgatc ttgggagaag cggcagggcg
     3541 gacaagtggt atgacattgc cttctgcgtc cggtcgctca gggaggatat cggggaagaa
     3601 cagtatgtcg agctattttt tgacttactg gggatcaagc ctgattggga gaaaataaaa
     3661 tattatattt tactggatga attgttttag ctgtcagacc aagtttactc atatatactt
     3721 tagattgatt taaaacttca tttttaattt aaaaggatct aggtgaagat cctttttgat
     3781 aatctcatga ccaaaatccc ttaacgtgag ttttcgttcc actgagcgtc agaccccgta
     3841 gaaaagatca aaggatcttc ttgagatcct ttttttctgc gcgtaatctg ctgcttgcaa
     3901 acaaaaaaac caccgctacc agcggtggtt tgtttgccgg atcaagagct accaactctt
     3961 tttccgaagg taactggctt cagcagagcg cagataccaa atactgttct tctagtgtag
     4021 ccgtagttag gccaccactt caagaactct gtagcaccgc ctacatacct cgctctgcta
     4081 atcctgttac cagtggctgc tgccagtggc gataagtcgt gtcttaccgg gttggactca
     4141 agacgatagt taccggataa ggcgcagcgg tcgggctgaa cggggggttc gtgcacacag
     4201 cccagcttgg agcgaacgac ctacaccgaa ctgagatacc tacagcgtga gctatgagaa
     4261 agcgccacgc ttcccgaagg gagaaaggcg gacaggtatc cggtaagcgg cagggtcgga
     4321 acaggagagc gcacgaggga gcttccaggg ggaaacgcct ggtatcttta tagtcctgtc
     4381 gggtttcgcc acctctgact tgagcgtcga tttttgtgat gctcgtcagg ggggcggagc
     4441 ctatggaaaa acgccagcaa cgcggccttt ttacggttcc tgctcggatc tgttggaccg
     4501 gacagtagtc atggttgatg ggctgcctgt atcgagtggt gattttgtgc cgagctgccg
     4561 gtcggggagc tgttggctgg ctggtggcag gatatattgt ggtgtaaaca aattgacgct
     4621 tagacaactt aataacacat tgcggacgtt tttaatgtac tggggttgaa cactctgtgc
     4681 cgaattcgga tccagcggtc ctgctgagcc tcgacatgtt gtcgcaaaat tcgccctgga
     4741 cccgcccaac gatttgtcgt cactgtcaag gtttgacctg cacttcattt ggggcccaca
     4801 tacaccaaaa aaatgctgca taattctcgg ggcagcaagt cggttacccg gccgccgtgc
     4861 tggaccgggt tgaatggtgc ccgtaacttt cggtagagcg gacggccaat actcaacttc
     4921 aaggaatctc acccatgcgc gccggcgggg aaccggagtt cccttcagtg agcgttatta
     4981 gttcgccgct cggtgtgtcg tagatactag cccctggggc acttttgaaa tttgaataag
     5041 atttatgtaa tcagtctttt aggtttgacc ggttctgccg ctttttttaa aattggattt
     5101 gtaataataa aacgcaattg tttgttattg tggcgctcta tcatagatgt cgctataaac
     5161 ctattcagca caatatattg ttttcatttt aatattgtac atataagtag tagggtacaa
     5221 tcagtaaatt gaacggagaa tattattcat aaaaatacga tagtaacggg tgatatattc
     5281 attagaatga accgaaaccg gcggtaagga tctgagctac acatgctcag gttttttaca
     5341 acgtgcacaa cagaattgaa agcaaatatc atgcgatcat aggcttctcg catatctcat
     5401 taaagcagga caagcttact cgctttcttt ttcgaaagtt tgagtacctt cagggcatcc
     5461 tcttgataca ttactttcca cttcgattgg ggcaagctgt agcagttctt gcttagaccg
     5521 aattgccatc tcacagagat gctgaagagt tcgcgaccct ccagaaacgg tgatactaac
     5581 tcctcgaaac cgaatactat aggtacatcc gatctggtcg aaaccgaaaa atcgagatgc
     5641 tgcatagtta accgaatctc ccgtccaaga tccaaggact ctgtgcagtg aagcttccgt
     5701 cctgtcgtat ctgagatatc tcttaaatac aactttcccg aaaccccagc tttccttgaa
     5761 accaagggga ttatcttgat tcgaattcgt ctcatcgtta tgtagccgcc actcagtcca
     5821 actcggactt tcgtcaggaa gtttgaaggg agaagtggta cctcctgatc ctccatccca
     5881 acgttcactg ttagcttgtt ccctagcgtc gtttccttgt atagctcgtt ccatcattcg
     5941 atttggtgta tcgagattgg ttatgaaatt cagatgctag tgtaatgtat tggtaatttg
     6001 ggaagatata ataggaagca aggctattta tccatttctg aaaaggcgaa atggcgtcac
     6061 cgcgagcgtc acgcgcattc cgttcttgct gtaaagcgtt gtttggtaca cttttgacta
     6121 gcgaggcttg gcgtgtcagc gtatctattc aaaagtcgtt aatggctgcg gatcaagaaa
     6181 aagttggaat agaaacagaa tacccgcgaa attcaggccc ggttgccatg tcctacacgc
     6241 cgaaataaac gaccaaatta gtagaaaaat aaaaactgac taggatactt acgtcacgtc
     6301 ttgcgcactg atttgaaaaa tctcaatata aactccgcaa gaattcaagc ttggaggtca
     6361 acatggtgga gcacgacact ctggtctact ccaaaaatgt caaagataca gtctcagaag
     6421 atcaaagggc tattgagact tttcaacaaa ggataatttc gggaaacctc ctcggattcc
     6481 attgcccagc tatctgtcac ttcatcgaaa ggacagtaga aaaggaaggt ggctcctaca
     6541 aatgccatca ttgcgataaa ggaaaggcta tcattcaaga tctctctgcc gacagtggtc
     6601 ccaaagatgg acccccaccc acgaggagca tcgtggaaaa agaagaggtt ccaaccacgt
     6661 ctacaaagca agtggattga tgtgataaca tggtggagca cgacactctg gtctactcca
     6721 aaaatgtcaa agatacagtc tcagaagatc aaagggctat tgagactttt caacaaagga
     6781 taatttcggg aaacctcctc ggattccatt gcccagctat ctgtcacttc atcgaaagga
     6841 cagtagaaaa ggaaggtggc tcctacaaat gccatcattg cgataaagga aaggctatca
     6901 ttcaagatct ctctgccgac agtggtccca aagatggacc cccacccacg aggagcatcg
     6961 tggaaaaaga agaggttcca accacgtcta caaagcaagt ggattgatgt gacatctcca
     7021 ctgacgtaag ggatgacgca caatcccact atccttcgca agacccttcc tctatataag
     7081 gaagttcatt tcatttggag aggacacgct cgagtataag agctcatttt tacaacaatt
     7141 accaacaaca acaaacaaca aacaacatta caattacatt tacaattatc gatacaatgg
     7201 gatttgttct cttttcacaa ttgccttcat ttcttcttgt ctctacactt ctcttattcc
     7261 tagtaatatc ccactcttgc cgtgcaggta agtttctgct tctacctttg atatatatat
     7321 aataattatc attaattagt agtaatataa tatttcaaat atttttttca aaataaaaga
     7381 atgtagtata tagcaattgc ttttctgtag tttataagtg tgtatatttt aatttataac
     7441 ttttctaata tatgaccaaa atttgttgat gtgcaggagg tcgcaactta aaagaattat
     7501 ccatgcttga aaggcatgaa aattggatgg ttcatcatgg acgtgtatac aaagatgata
     7561 tagaaaaaga acaccgcttc aagacattca aggaaaacgt tgagttcatc gaatctttca
     7621 acaagaacgg aactcaacgt tataagctag ccgtcaataa atatgctgat ctgaccactg
     7681 aggaattcac aacatcattt atggggctcg acacttcatt actatcccag caagaatcaa
     7741 cagctacaac aacgtccttt aaatatgata gtgtgactga agtgccgaat agcatggact
     7801 ggagaaagag agggagtgtc acaggagtca aggatcaagg tgtatgtgga tgttgttggg
     7861 cattttctgc ggccgcggct atagaaggag catatcaaat tgcaaacaac gaactaatct
     7921 ctctttcaga gcaacaacta ttggattgct ctacgcagaa caaaggctgc aacggaggtt
     7981 taatgacgaa tgcattcgat tttatcatag aaaatggtgg aatttcaagg gaatcagact
     8041 atccttatga agaagctcaa aatgtttgca agaccgaaca accagcagca gttactatca
     8101 atggctacga agtcgtacca tctgacgagt catcgttgtt gaaagctgta gtgaatcagc
     8161 cagtgtccat tggaatagct gctagccaag atttacagtt ttacgcggga ggaacttatg
     8221 acggaaactg tgccgatcaa attaaccatg ctgtaacagc gataggatat ggaactgatg
     8281 aggaaggtca gaaatattgg ttggtgaaga attcatgggg gagtgattgg ggtgagaatg
     8341 gatatatgag aattgctaga gatgttggag ttcctggtgg cctttgtgat atcgcaaaga
     8401 tgtcatctta tccaactgct tgagcttctc tagctagagt cgatcgacaa gctcgagttt
     8461 ctccataata atgtgtgagt agttcccaga taagggaatt agggttccta tagggtttcg
     8521 ctcatgtgtt gagcatataa gaaaccctta gtatgtattt gtatttgtaa aatacttcta
     8581 tcaataaaat ttctaattcc taaaaccaaa atccagtact aaaatccaga tcgctactag
     8641 aggatgcaca tgtgaccgag ggacacgaag tgatccgttt aaactatcag tgtttgacag
     8701 gatatattgg cgggtaaacc taagagaaaa gagcgtttat tagaataatc ggatatttaa
     8761 aagggcgtga aaaggtttat ccgttcgtcc atttgtatgt gcatgccaac cacagggttc
     8821 ccctcgggag tcagc
//
