# Supplementary material for: Bioengineering secreted proteases converts divergent Rcr3 orthologs and paralogs into extracellular immune co-receptors
Source: bioRxiv preprint, doi:10.1101/2024.02.14.580413, version 2 (2024-05-23)
Supplement: Dataset S2 [file 580413_file07.zip › S2_Dataset/pJK100-056.gb]

LOCUS       pJK100-056              7159 bp    DNA     circular UNA 29-JAN-2024
DEFINITION  pL2M-2x35S::NtPR1a-P0R1R2P3R4R5R6.
ACCESSION   urn.local...2csn-ecqffy1
VERSION     urn.local...2csn-ecqffy1
KEYWORDS    .
SOURCE      
  ORGANISM  .
FEATURES             Location/Qualifiers
     misc_feature    1..2785
                     /note="pVS1ori short"
                     /note="Derived using Geneious Prime 2023.1.2 'Annotate
                     from Database' based on nucleotide similarity"
                     /label="pVS1ori short"
     CDS             193..822
                     /note="StaA; similar to IncC2"
                     /codon_start=1
                     /transl_table=11
                     /product="pVS1 partitioning protein"
                     /protein_id="AAD19678.1"
                     /db_xref="GI:4378781"
                     /note="Derived using Geneious Prime 2023.1.2 'Annotate
                     from Database' based on protein similarity"
                     /label="pVS1 partitioning protein CDS"
     CDS             843..1058
                     /note="ORF3; not required for stable maintenance"
                     /codon_start=1
                     /transl_table=11
                     /product="hypothetical protein"
                     /protein_id="AAD19679.1"
                     /db_xref="GI:4378782"
                     /note="Derived using Geneious Prime 2023.1.2 'Annotate
                     from Database' based on protein similarity"
                     /label="hypothetical protein CDS"
     misc_feature    1089..1101
                     /name="KorB box"
                     /note="KorB box"
                     /note="Derived using Geneious Prime 2023.1.2 'Annotate
                     from Database' based on nucleotide similarity"
                     /label="KorB box"
     CDS             1217..2323
                     /note="RepA"
                     /transl_table=11
                     /product="pVS1 replication protein"
                     /protein_id="AAD19680.1"
                     /db_xref="GI:4378783"
                     /note="Derived using Geneious Prime 2023.1.2 'Annotate
                     from Database' based on protein similarity"
                     /label="pVS1 replication protein CDS"
     rep_origin      2389..2583
                     /note="pVS1 origin of replication"
                     /note="Derived using Geneious Prime 2023.1.2 'Annotate
                     from Database' based on nucleotide similarity"
                     /label="pVS1 origin of replication rep origin"
     misc_feature    2389..2396
                     /note="DnaA box"
                     /note="Derived using Geneious Prime 2023.1.2 'Annotate
                     from Database' based on nucleotide similarity"
                     /label="DnaA box"
     repeat_region   2400..2483
                     /note="21 bp repeats"
                     /rpt_type="direct"
                     /note="Derived using Geneious Prime 2023.1.2 'Annotate
                     from Database' based on nucleotide similarity"
                     /label="21 bp repeats repeat region"
     misc_feature    2484..2575
                     /note="AT-rich region"
                     /note="Derived using Geneious Prime 2023.1.2 'Annotate
                     from Database' based on nucleotide similarity"
                     /label="AT-rich region"
     misc_feature    2576..2583
                     /note="DnaA box"
                     /note="Derived using Geneious Prime 2023.1.2 'Annotate
                     from Database' based on nucleotide similarity"
                     /label="DnaA box"
     promoter        2791..2895
                     /gene="bla"
                     /note="AmpR promoter"
                     /note="Derived using Geneious Prime 2023.1.2 'Annotate
                     from Database' based on nucleotide similarity"
                     /label="bla promoter"
     CDS             2896..3690
                     /gene="aphA"
                     /function="kanamycin resistance"
                     /codon_start=1
                     /transl_table=11
                     /product="aminoglycoside 3'-phosphotransferase"
                     /protein_id="ADZ30886.1"
                     /db_xref="GI:325559604"
                     /note="Derived using Geneious Prime 2023.1.2 'Annotate
                     from Database' based on protein similarity"
                     /label="aphA CDS"
     terminator      3691..3838
                     /Note="Beta-lactamase TEM terminator"
                     /note="Derived using Geneious Prime 2023.1.2 'Annotate
                     from Database' based on nucleotide similarity"
                     /label="bla terminator"
     terminator      complement(3840..3878)
                     /name="Tndr"
                     /note="rho independent terminator"
                     /note="Derived using Geneious Prime 2023.1.2 'Annotate
                     from Database' based on nucleotide similarity"
                     /label="Tndr"
     rep_origin      3881..4449
                     /direction="RIGHT"
                     /note="high-copy-number ColE1/pMB1/pBR322/pUC origin of 
                     replication; ori"
                     /note="Derived using Geneious Prime 2023.1.2 'Annotate
                     from Database' based on nucleotide similarity"
                     /label="ori rep origin"
     misc_RNA        3897..4449
                     /name="RNA-II"
                     /note="Derived using Geneious Prime 2023.1.2 'Annotate
                     from Database' based on nucleotide similarity"
                     /label="RNA-II"
     terminator      complement(3898..3931)
                     /name="Tndr"
                     /note="rho independent terminator"
                     /note="Derived using Geneious Prime 2023.1.2 'Annotate
                     from Database' based on nucleotide similarity"
                     /label="Tndr"
     misc_RNA        complement(3900..4007)
                     /name="RNA-I"
                     /note="Derived using Geneious Prime 2023.1.2 'Annotate
                     from Database' based on nucleotide similarity"
                     /label="RNA-I"
     misc_feature    4516..4662
                     /note="LB; left border. Identical to sequence near
                     agrocinopine synthase on Agrobacterium tumefaciens strain
                     1D1460 plasmid pTi1D1460 (CP032929 nucleotides 161,573 -
                     161,719). "
                     /note="Derived using Geneious Prime 2023.1.2 'Annotate
                     from Database' based on nucleotide similarity"
                     /label="LB; left border"
     misc_feature    4585..4609
                     /note="T-DNA left border sequence (Thole et al., (2007)
                     Plant Physiol 145:1211-1219)"
                     /note="Derived using Geneious Prime 2023.1.2 'Annotate
                     from Database' based on nucleotide similarity"
                     /label="misc"
     promoter        4700..5443
                     /note="Double CaMV 35S"
                     /note="Derived using Geneious Prime 2023.1.2 'Annotate
                     from Database' based on nucleotide similarity"
                     /label="2x35S pro (Plant Parts Kit)"
     misc_feature    5476..5530
                     /note="TMV Omega; translational enhancer from the tobacco
                     mosaic virus 5'-leader sequence (Gallie et al., 1988)"
                     /note="Derived using Geneious Prime 2023.1.2 'Annotate
                     from Database' based on nucleotide similarity"
                     /label="TMV Omega (Plant parts kit)"
     sig_peptide     5538..5627
                     /peptide="MGFVLFSQLPSFLLVSTLLLFLVISHSCRA"
                     /note="Derived using Geneious Prime 2023.1.2 'Annotate
                     from Database' based on protein similarity"
                     /label="signal peptide"
     CDS             5538..5627
                     /codon_start=1
                     /transl_table=1
                     /note="Nicotiana tabacum PR1a signal peptide (AA 1 to 30)"
                     /note="Derived using Geneious Prime 2023.1.2 'Annotate
                     from Database' based on protein similarity"
                     /label="NtPR1a SP CDS"
     CDS             join(5628,5818..5822)
                     /label="linker CDS"
     intron          5629..5817
                     /Note="Portable intron (PIV2 aka IV2)"
                     /note="Derived using Geneious Prime 2023.1.2 'Annotate
                     from Database' based on nucleotide similarity"
                     /label="PIV2"
     CDS             <5823..>6125
                     /gene="pip1"
                     /product="phytophthora-inhibited protease 1"
                     /protein_id="ABG23376.1"
                     /db_xref="GI:108937128"
                     /note="Derived using Geneious Prime 2020.1.1 'Annotate
                     from Database' based on nucleotide similarity"
                     /label="Pip1 pro-domain fragment CDS"
     CDS             <6126..>6206
                     /gene="Rcr3"
                     /note="required for Cf-2-dependent disease resistance"
                     /product="cysteine protease"
                     /protein_id="AAM19207.1"
                     /db_xref="GI:20334373"
                     /note="Derived using Geneious Prime 2020.1.1 'Annotate
                     from Database' based on nucleotide similarity"
                     /label="Rcr3pim fragment 1 CDS"
     CDS             <6207..>6311
                     /gene="Rcr3"
                     /note="required for Cf-2-dependent disease resistance"
                     /product="cysteine protease"
                     /protein_id="AAM19207.1"
                     /db_xref="GI:20334373"
                     /note="Derived using Geneious Prime 2020.1.1 'Annotate
                     from Database' based on nucleotide similarity"
                     /label="Rcr3pim fragment 2 CDS"
     CDS             <6312..>6386
                     /gene="pip1"
                     /product="phytophthora-inhibited protease 1"
                     /protein_id="ABG23376.1"
                     /db_xref="GI:108937128"
                     /note="Derived using Geneious Prime 2020.1.1 'Annotate
                     from Database' based on nucleotide similarity"
                     /label="Pip1 fragment 3 CDS"
     CDS             <6387..>6509
                     /gene="Rcr3"
                     /note="required for Cf-2-dependent disease resistance"
                     /product="cysteine protease"
                     /protein_id="AAM19207.1"
                     /db_xref="GI:20334373"
                     /note="Derived using Geneious Prime 2020.1.1 'Annotate
                     from Database' based on nucleotide similarity"
                     /label="Rcr3pim fragment 4 CDS"
     CDS             <6510..>6647
                     /gene="Rcr3"
                     /note="required for Cf-2-dependent disease resistance"
                     /product="cysteine protease"
                     /protein_id="AAM19207.1"
                     /db_xref="GI:20334373"
                     /note="Derived using Geneious Prime 2020.1.1 'Annotate
                     from Database' based on nucleotide similarity"
                     /label="Rcr3pim fragment 5 CDS"
     CDS             <6648..6776
                     /gene="Rcr3"
                     /note="required for Cf-2-dependent disease resistance"
                     /product="cysteine protease"
                     /protein_id="AAM19207.1"
                     /db_xref="GI:20334373"
                     /note="Derived using Geneious Prime 2020.1.1 'Annotate
                     from Database' based on nucleotide similarity"
                     /label="Rcr3pim fragment 6 CDS"
     terminator      6781..6984
                     /note="CaMV poly(A) signal; cauliflower mosaic virus
                     polyadenylation signal"
                     /note="Plant parts kit"
                     /note="Derived using Geneious Prime 2023.1.2 'Annotate
                     from Database' based on nucleotide similarity"
                     /label="35S terminator"
     misc_feature    complement(7030..7155)
                     /note="RB; Right border. Identical to sequence near
                     D-nopaline dehydrogenase on Agrobacterium tumefaciens
                     strain 1D1460 plasmid pTi1D1460. Partial RB overdrive
                     sequence (CP032929 nucleotides 186,435 - 186,560)."
                     /label="RB partial overdrive sequence"
     misc_feature    7048..7072
                     /note="T-DNA right border sequence (Thole et al., (2007)
                     Plant Physiol 145:1211-1219)"
                     /note="Derived using Geneious Prime 2023.1.2 'Annotate
                     from Database' based on nucleotide similarity"
                     /label="misc"
ORIGIN      
        1 cgtgcggctg catgaaatcc tggccggttt gtctgatgcc aagctggcgg cctggccggc
       61 cagcttggcc gctgaagaaa ccgagcgccg ccgtctaaaa aggtgatgtg tatttgagta
      121 aaacagcttg cgtcatgcgg tcgctgcgta tatgatgcga tgagtaaata aacaaatacg
      181 caaggggaac gcatgaaggt tatcgctgta cttaaccaga aaggcgggtc aggcaagacg
      241 accatcgcaa cccatctagc ccgcgccctg caactcgccg gggccgatgt tctgttagtc
      301 gattccgatc cccagggcag tgcccgcgat tgggcggccg tgcgggaaga tcaaccgcta
      361 accgttgtcg gcatcgaccg cccgacgatt gaccgcgacg tgaaggccat cggccggcgc
      421 gacttcgtag tgatcgacgg agcgccccag gcggcggact tggctgtgtc cgcgatcaag
      481 gcagccgact tcgtgctgat tccggtgcag ccaagccctt acgacatatg ggccaccgcc
      541 gacctggtgg agctggttaa gcagcgcatt gaggtcacgg atggaaggct acaagcggcc
      601 tttgtcgtgt cgcgggcgat caaaggcacg cgcatcggcg gtgaggttgc cgaggcgctg
      661 gccgggtacg agctgcccat tcttgagtcc cgtatcacgc agcgcgtgag ctacccaggc
      721 actgccgccg ccggcacaac cgttcttgaa tcagaacccg agggcgacgc tgcccgcgag
      781 gtccaggcgc tggccgctga aattaaatca aaactcattt gagttaatga ggtaaagaga
      841 aaatgagcaa aagcacaaac acgctaagtg ccggccgtcc gagcgcacgc agcagcaagg
      901 ctgcaacgtt ggccagcctg gcagacacgc cagccatgaa gcgggtcaac tttcagttgc
      961 cggcggagga tcacaccaag ctgaagatgt acgcggtacg ccaaggcaag accattaccg
     1021 agctgctatc tgaatacatc gcgcagctac cagagtaaat gagcaaatga ataaatgagt
     1081 agatgaattt tagcggctaa aggaggcggc atggaaaatc aagaacaacc aggcaccgac
     1141 gccgtggaat gccccatgtg tggaggaacg ggcggttggc caggcgtaag cggctgggtt
     1201 gtctgccggc cctgcaatgg cactggaacc cccaagcccg aggaatcggc gtgacggtcg
     1261 caaaccatcc ggcccggtac aaatcggcgc ggcgctgggt gatgacctgg tggagaagtt
     1321 gaaggccgcg caggccgccc agcggcaacg catcgaggca gaagcacgcc ccggtgaatc
     1381 gtggcaagcg gccgctgatc gaatccgcaa agaatcccgg caaccgccgg cagccggtgc
     1441 gccgtcgatt aggaagccgc ccaagggcga cgagcaacca gattttttcg ttccgatgct
     1501 ctatgacgtg ggcacccgcg atagtcgcag catcatggac gtggccgttt tccgtctgtc
     1561 gaagcgtgac cgacgagctg gcgaggtgat ccgctacgag cttccagacg ggcacgtaga
     1621 ggtttccgca gggccggccg gcatggccag tgtgtgggat tacgacctgg tactgatggc
     1681 ggtttcccat ctaaccgaat ccatgaaccg ataccgggaa gggaagggag acaagcccgg
     1741 ccgcgtgttc cgtccacacg ttgcggacgt actcaagttc tgccggcgag ccgatggcgg
     1801 aaagcagaaa gacgacctgg tagaaacctg cattcggtta aacaccacgc acgttgccat
     1861 gcagcgtacg aagaaggcca agaacggccg cctggtgacg gtatccgagg gtgaagcctt
     1921 gattagccgc tacaagatcg taaagagcga aaccgggcgg ccggagtaca tcgagatcga
     1981 gctagctgat tggatgtacc gcgagatcac agaaggcaag aacccggacg tgctgacggt
     2041 tcaccccgat tactttttga tcgatcccgg catcggccgt tttctctacc gcctggcacg
     2101 ccgcgccgca ggcaaggcag aagccagatg gttgttcaag acgatctacg aacgcagtgg
     2161 cagcgccgga gagttcaaga agttctgttt caccgtgcgc aagctgatcg ggtcaaatga
     2221 cctgccggag tacgatttga aggaggaggc ggggcaggct ggcccgatcc tagtcatgcg
     2281 ctaccgcaac ctgatcgagg gcgaagcatc cgccggttcc taatgtacgg agcagatgct
     2341 agggcaaatt gccctagcag gggaaaaagg tcgaaaaagc ttctttcctg tggatagcac
     2401 gtacattggg aacccaaagc cgtacattgg gaaccggaac ccgtacattg ggaacccaaa
     2461 gccgtacatt gggaaccggt cacacatgta agtgactgat ataaaagaga aaaaaggcga
     2521 tttttccgcc taaaactctt taaaacttat taaaactctt aaaacccgcc tggcctgtgc
     2581 ataactgtct ggccagcgca cagccgaaca gctgcaaaaa gcgcctaccc ttcggtcgct
     2641 gcgctcccta cgccccgccg cttcgcgtcg gcctatcgcg gccgctggcc gctcaaaaat
     2701 ggctggccta cggccaggca atctaccagg gcgcggacaa gccgcgccgt cgccactcga
     2761 ccgccggcgc ccacatcaag gctccgagtg cgcggaaccc ctatttgttt atttttctaa
     2821 atacattcaa atatgtatcc gctcatgaga caataaccct gataaatgct tcaataatat
     2881 tgaaaaagga agagtatggc taaaatgaga atatcaccgg aattgaaaaa actgatcgaa
     2941 aaataccgct gcgtaaaaga tacggaagga atgtctcctg ctaaggtata taagctggtg
     3001 ggagaaaatg aaaacctata tttaaaaatg acggacagcc ggtataaagg gaccacctat
     3061 gatgtggaac gggaaaagga catgatgcta tggctggaag gaaagctgcc tgttccaaag
     3121 gtcctgcact ttgaacggca tgatggctgg agcaatctgc tcatgagtga ggccgatggc
     3181 gtcctttgct cggaagagta tgaagatgaa caaagccctg aaaagattat cgagctgtat
     3241 gcggagtgca tcaggctctt tcactccatc gacatatcgg attgtcccta tacgaatagc
     3301 ttagacagcc gcttagccga attggattac ttactgaata acgatctggc cgatgtggat
     3361 tgcgaaaact gggaagagga cactccattt aaagatccgc gcgagctgta tgatttttta
     3421 aagacggaaa agcccgaaga ggaacttgtc ttttcccacg gcgacctggg agacagcaac
     3481 atctttgtga aagatggcaa agtaagtggc tttattgatc ttgggagaag cggcagggcg
     3541 gacaagtggt atgacattgc cttctgcgtc cggtcgctca gggaggatat cggggaagaa
     3601 cagtatgtcg agctattttt tgacttactg gggatcaagc ctgattggga gaaaataaaa
     3661 tattatattt tactggatga attgttttag ctgtcagacc aagtttactc atatatactt
     3721 tagattgatt taaaacttca tttttaattt aaaaggatct aggtgaagat cctttttgat
     3781 aatctcatga ccaaaatccc ttaacgtgag ttttcgttcc actgagcgtc agaccccgta
     3841 gaaaagatca aaggatcttc ttgagatcct ttttttctgc gcgtaatctg ctgcttgcaa
     3901 acaaaaaaac caccgctacc agcggtggtt tgtttgccgg atcaagagct accaactctt
     3961 tttccgaagg taactggctt cagcagagcg cagataccaa atactgttct tctagtgtag
     4021 ccgtagttag gccaccactt caagaactct gtagcaccgc ctacatacct cgctctgcta
     4081 atcctgttac cagtggctgc tgccagtggc gataagtcgt gtcttaccgg gttggactca
     4141 agacgatagt taccggataa ggcgcagcgg tcgggctgaa cggggggttc gtgcacacag
     4201 cccagcttgg agcgaacgac ctacaccgaa ctgagatacc tacagcgtga gctatgagaa
     4261 agcgccacgc ttcccgaagg gagaaaggcg gacaggtatc cggtaagcgg cagggtcgga
     4321 acaggagagc gcacgaggga gcttccaggg ggaaacgcct ggtatcttta tagtcctgtc
     4381 gggtttcgcc acctctgact tgagcgtcga tttttgtgat gctcgtcagg ggggcggagc
     4441 ctatggaaaa acgccagcaa cgcggccttt ttacggttcc tgctcggatc tgttggaccg
     4501 gacagtagtc atggttgatg ggctgcctgt atcgagtggt gattttgtgc cgagctgccg
     4561 gtcggggagc tgttggctgg ctggtggcag gatatattgt ggtgtaaaca aattgacgct
     4621 tagacaactt aataacacat tgcggacgtt tttaatgtac tggggttgaa cactctgtgc
     4681 cgaattcgga tccggaggtc aacatggtgg agcacgacac tctggtctac tccaaaaatg
     4741 tcaaagatac agtctcagaa gatcaaaggg ctattgagac ttttcaacaa aggataattt
     4801 cgggaaacct cctcggattc cattgcccag ctatctgtca cttcatcgaa aggacagtag
     4861 aaaaggaagg tggctcctac aaatgccatc attgcgataa aggaaaggct atcattcaag
     4921 atctctctgc cgacagtggt cccaaagatg gacccccacc cacgaggagc atcgtggaaa
     4981 aagaagaggt tccaaccacg tctacaaagc aagtggattg atgtgataac atggtggagc
     5041 acgacactct ggtctactcc aaaaatgtca aagatacagt ctcagaagat caaagggcta
     5101 ttgagacttt tcaacaaagg ataatttcgg gaaacctcct cggattccat tgcccagcta
     5161 tctgtcactt catcgaaagg acagtagaaa aggaaggtgg ctcctacaaa tgccatcatt
     5221 gcgataaagg aaaggctatc attcaagatc tctctgccga cagtggtccc aaagatggac
     5281 ccccacccac gaggagcatc gtggaaaaag aagaggttcc aaccacgtct acaaagcaag
     5341 tggattgatg tgacatctcc actgacgtaa gggatgacgc acaatcccac tatccttcgc
     5401 aagacccttc ctctatataa ggaagttcat ttcatttgga gaggacacgc tcgagtataa
     5461 gagctcattt ttacaacaat taccaacaac aacaaacaac aaacaacatt acaattacat
     5521 ttacaattat cgatacaatg ggatttgttc tcttttcaca attgccttca tttcttcttg
     5581 tctctacact tctcttattc ctagtaatat cccactcttg ccgtgcaggt aagtttctgc
     5641 ttctaccttt gatatatata taataattat cattaattag tagtaatata atatttcaaa
     5701 tatttttttc aaaataaaag aatgtagtat atagcaattg cttttctgta gtttataagt
     5761 gtgtatattt taatttataa cttttctaat atatgaccaa aatttgttga tgtgcaggag
     5821 gtcgcaactt aaaagaatta tccatgcttg aaaggcatga aaattggatg gttcatcatg
     5881 gacgtgtata caaagatgat atagaaaaag aacaccgctt caagacattc aaggaaaacg
     5941 ttgagttcat cgaatctttc aacaagaacg gaactcaacg ttataagcta gccgtcaata
     6001 aatatgctga tctgaccact gaggaattca caacatcatt tatggggctc gacacttcat
     6061 tactatccca gcaagaatca acagctacaa caacgtcctt taaatatgat agtgtgactg
     6121 aagtgccgtc taacttggac tggagagagt ctggggctgt cactcaagtg aaacatcaag
     6181 gtcgatgtgg atgttgctgg gcgttttctg cagttggatc actagaagga gcctacaaaa
     6241 ttgcaacagg caacttgatg gaattctctg aacaggaact tctcgattgc accaccaaca
     6301 attatggctg cgagggcgga ctaatgactg tcgcttacga cttcttactt cagaacaatg
     6361 gcgggggcat taccacagag actaactatg aatacctagg tgaacagtac acatgcagaa
     6421 gccgagagaa aacagcagca gtgcaaataa gtagttataa agtcgtgcct gaaggtgaaa
     6481 catcactatt acaagccgta actaaacagc cagtgtccat tggaatagct gctagccaag
     6541 atttacagtt ttacgcggga ggaacttatg acggaaactg tgccgatcaa attaaccatg
     6601 ctgtaacagc gataggatat ggaactgatg aggaaggtca gaaatattgg ttgttgaaga
     6661 attcatgggg aacaagttgg ggcgagaatg ggtttatgaa aattataaga gattctgggg
     6721 atccttcagg tctttgtgat atcgcaaaga tgtcatctta tccaaacata gcatgagctt
     6781 ctctagctag agtcgatcga caagctcgag tttctccata ataatgtgtg agtagttccc
     6841 agataaggga attagggttc ctatagggtt tcgctcatgt gttgagcata taagaaaccc
     6901 ttagtatgta tttgtatttg taaaatactt ctatcaataa aatttctaat tcctaaaacc
     6961 aaaatccagt actaaaatcc agatcgctgc aagaggatgc acatgtgacc gagggacacg
     7021 aagtgatccg tttaaactat cagtgtttga caggatatat tggcgggtaa acctaagaga
     7081 aaagagcgtt tattagaata atcggatatt taaaagggcg tgaaaaggtt tatccgttcg
     7141 tccatttgta tgtgccagc
//
