# Supplementary material for: Bioengineering secreted proteases converts divergent Rcr3 orthologs and paralogs into extracellular immune co-receptors
Source: bioRxiv preprint, doi:10.1101/2024.02.14.580413, version 2 (2024-05-23)
Supplement: Dataset S2 [file 580413_file07.zip › S2_Dataset/pJK100-007.gb]

LOCUS       pJK100-007              7156 bp    DNA     circular UNA 29-JAN-2024
DEFINITION  pL2M-2x35S::NtPR1a-P0P1P2P3R4R5P6.
ACCESSION   urn.local...2cvq-ecqffyj
VERSION     urn.local...2cvq-ecqffyj
KEYWORDS    .
SOURCE      
  ORGANISM  .
FEATURES             Location/Qualifiers
     misc_feature    1..2785
                     /note="pVS1ori short"
                     /note="Derived using Geneious Prime 2023.1.2 'Annotate
                     from Database' based on nucleotide similarity"
                     /label="pVS1ori short"
     CDS             193..822
                     /note="StaA; similar to IncC2"
                     /codon_start=1
                     /transl_table=11
                     /product="pVS1 partitioning protein"
                     /protein_id="AAD19678.1"
                     /db_xref="GI:4378781"
                     /note="Derived using Geneious Prime 2023.1.2 'Annotate
                     from Database' based on protein similarity"
                     /label="pVS1 partitioning protein CDS"
     CDS             843..1058
                     /note="ORF3; not required for stable maintenance"
                     /codon_start=1
                     /transl_table=11
                     /product="hypothetical protein"
                     /protein_id="AAD19679.1"
                     /db_xref="GI:4378782"
                     /note="Derived using Geneious Prime 2023.1.2 'Annotate
                     from Database' based on protein similarity"
                     /label="hypothetical protein CDS"
     misc_feature    1089..1101
                     /name="KorB box"
                     /note="KorB box"
                     /note="Derived using Geneious Prime 2023.1.2 'Annotate
                     from Database' based on nucleotide similarity"
                     /label="KorB box"
     CDS             1217..2323
                     /note="RepA"
                     /transl_table=11
                     /product="pVS1 replication protein"
                     /protein_id="AAD19680.1"
                     /db_xref="GI:4378783"
                     /note="Derived using Geneious Prime 2023.1.2 'Annotate
                     from Database' based on protein similarity"
                     /label="pVS1 replication protein CDS"
     rep_origin      2389..2583
                     /note="pVS1 origin of replication"
                     /note="Derived using Geneious Prime 2023.1.2 'Annotate
                     from Database' based on nucleotide similarity"
                     /label="pVS1 origin of replication rep origin"
     misc_feature    2389..2396
                     /note="DnaA box"
                     /note="Derived using Geneious Prime 2023.1.2 'Annotate
                     from Database' based on nucleotide similarity"
                     /label="DnaA box"
     repeat_region   2400..2483
                     /note="21 bp repeats"
                     /rpt_type="direct"
                     /note="Derived using Geneious Prime 2023.1.2 'Annotate
                     from Database' based on nucleotide similarity"
                     /label="21 bp repeats repeat region"
     misc_feature    2484..2575
                     /note="AT-rich region"
                     /note="Derived using Geneious Prime 2023.1.2 'Annotate
                     from Database' based on nucleotide similarity"
                     /label="AT-rich region"
     misc_feature    2576..2583
                     /note="DnaA box"
                     /note="Derived using Geneious Prime 2023.1.2 'Annotate
                     from Database' based on nucleotide similarity"
                     /label="DnaA box"
     promoter        2791..2895
                     /gene="bla"
                     /note="AmpR promoter"
                     /note="Derived using Geneious Prime 2023.1.2 'Annotate
                     from Database' based on nucleotide similarity"
                     /label="bla promoter"
     CDS             2896..3690
                     /gene="aphA"
                     /function="kanamycin resistance"
                     /codon_start=1
                     /transl_table=11
                     /product="aminoglycoside 3'-phosphotransferase"
                     /protein_id="ADZ30886.1"
                     /db_xref="GI:325559604"
                     /note="Derived using Geneious Prime 2023.1.2 'Annotate
                     from Database' based on protein similarity"
                     /label="aphA CDS"
     terminator      3691..3838
                     /Note="Beta-lactamase TEM terminator"
                     /note="Derived using Geneious Prime 2023.1.2 'Annotate
                     from Database' based on nucleotide similarity"
                     /label="bla terminator"
     terminator      complement(3840..3878)
                     /name="Tndr"
                     /note="rho independent terminator"
                     /note="Derived using Geneious Prime 2023.1.2 'Annotate
                     from Database' based on nucleotide similarity"
                     /label="Tndr"
     rep_origin      3881..4449
                     /direction="RIGHT"
                     /note="high-copy-number ColE1/pMB1/pBR322/pUC origin of 
                     replication; ori"
                     /note="Derived using Geneious Prime 2023.1.2 'Annotate
                     from Database' based on nucleotide similarity"
                     /label="ori rep origin"
     misc_RNA        3897..4449
                     /name="RNA-II"
                     /note="Derived using Geneious Prime 2023.1.2 'Annotate
                     from Database' based on nucleotide similarity"
                     /label="RNA-II"
     terminator      complement(3898..3931)
                     /name="Tndr"
                     /note="rho independent terminator"
                     /note="Derived using Geneious Prime 2023.1.2 'Annotate
                     from Database' based on nucleotide similarity"
                     /label="Tndr"
     misc_RNA        complement(3900..4007)
                     /name="RNA-I"
                     /note="Derived using Geneious Prime 2023.1.2 'Annotate
                     from Database' based on nucleotide similarity"
                     /label="RNA-I"
     misc_feature    4516..4662
                     /note="LB; left border. Identical to sequence near
                     agrocinopine synthase on Agrobacterium tumefaciens strain
                     1D1460 plasmid pTi1D1460 (CP032929 nucleotides 161,573 -
                     161,719). "
                     /note="Derived using Geneious Prime 2023.1.2 'Annotate
                     from Database' based on nucleotide similarity"
                     /label="LB; left border"
     misc_feature    4585..4609
                     /note="T-DNA left border sequence (Thole et al., (2007)
                     Plant Physiol 145:1211-1219)"
                     /note="Derived using Geneious Prime 2023.1.2 'Annotate
                     from Database' based on nucleotide similarity"
                     /label="misc"
     promoter        4700..5443
                     /note="Double CaMV 35S"
                     /note="Derived using Geneious Prime 2023.1.2 'Annotate
                     from Database' based on nucleotide similarity"
                     /label="2x35S pro (Plant Parts Kit)"
     misc_feature    5476..5530
                     /note="TMV Omega; translational enhancer from the tobacco
                     mosaic virus 5'-leader sequence (Gallie et al., 1988)"
                     /note="Derived using Geneious Prime 2023.1.2 'Annotate
                     from Database' based on nucleotide similarity"
                     /label="TMV Omega (Plant parts kit)"
     sig_peptide     5538..5627
                     /peptide="MGFVLFSQLPSFLLVSTLLLFLVISHSCRA"
                     /note="Derived using Geneious Prime 2023.1.2 'Annotate
                     from Database' based on protein similarity"
                     /label="signal peptide"
     CDS             5538..5627
                     /codon_start=1
                     /transl_table=1
                     /note="Nicotiana tabacum PR1a signal peptide (AA 1 to 30)"
                     /note="Derived using Geneious Prime 2023.1.2 'Annotate
                     from Database' based on protein similarity"
                     /label="NtPR1a SP CDS"
     CDS             join(5628,5818..5822)
                     /label="linker CDS"
     intron          5629..5817
                     /Note="Portable intron (PIV2 aka IV2)"
                     /note="Derived using Geneious Prime 2023.1.2 'Annotate
                     from Database' based on nucleotide similarity"
                     /label="PIV2"
     CDS             <5823..>6125
                     /gene="pip1"
                     /product="phytophthora-inhibited protease 1"
                     /protein_id="ABG23376.1"
                     /db_xref="GI:108937128"
                     /note="Derived using Geneious Prime 2020.1.1 'Annotate
                     from Database' based on nucleotide similarity"
                     /label="Pip1 pro-domain fragment CDS"
     CDS             <6126..>6206
                     /gene="pip1"
                     /product="phytophthora-inhibited protease 1"
                     /protein_id="ABG23376.1"
                     /db_xref="GI:108937128"
                     /note="Derived using Geneious Prime 2020.1.1 'Annotate
                     from Database' based on nucleotide similarity"
                     /label="Pip1 fragment 1 CDS"
     CDS             <6207..>6311
                     /gene="pip1"
                     /product="phytophthora-inhibited protease 1"
                     /protein_id="ABG23376.1"
                     /db_xref="GI:108937128"
                     /note="Derived using Geneious Prime 2020.1.1 'Annotate
                     from Database' based on nucleotide similarity"
                     /label="Pip1 fragment 2 CDS"
     CDS             <6312..>6386
                     /gene="pip1"
                     /product="phytophthora-inhibited protease 1"
                     /protein_id="ABG23376.1"
                     /db_xref="GI:108937128"
                     /note="Derived using Geneious Prime 2020.1.1 'Annotate
                     from Database' based on nucleotide similarity"
                     /label="Pip1 fragment 3 CDS"
     CDS             <6387..>6509
                     /gene="Rcr3"
                     /note="required for Cf-2-dependent disease resistance"
                     /product="cysteine protease"
                     /protein_id="AAM19207.1"
                     /db_xref="GI:20334373"
                     /note="Derived using Geneious Prime 2020.1.1 'Annotate
                     from Database' based on nucleotide similarity"
                     /label="Rcr3pim fragment 4 CDS"
     CDS             <6510..>6647
                     /gene="Rcr3"
                     /note="required for Cf-2-dependent disease resistance"
                     /product="cysteine protease"
                     /protein_id="AAM19207.1"
                     /db_xref="GI:20334373"
                     /note="Derived using Geneious Prime 2020.1.1 'Annotate
                     from Database' based on nucleotide similarity"
                     /label="Rcr3pim fragment 5 CDS"
     CDS             <6648..6773
                     /gene="pip1"
                     /product="phytophthora-inhibited protease 1"
                     /protein_id="ABG23376.1"
                     /db_xref="GI:108937128"
                     /note="Derived using Geneious Prime 2020.1.1 'Annotate
                     from Database' based on nucleotide similarity"
                     /label="Pip1 fragment 6 CDS"
     terminator      6778..6981
                     /note="CaMV poly(A) signal; cauliflower mosaic virus
                     polyadenylation signal"
                     /note="Plant parts kit"
                     /note="Derived using Geneious Prime 2023.1.2 'Annotate
                     from Database' based on nucleotide similarity"
                     /label="35S terminator"
     misc_feature    complement(7027..7152)
                     /note="RB; Right border. Identical to sequence near
                     D-nopaline dehydrogenase on Agrobacterium tumefaciens
                     strain 1D1460 plasmid pTi1D1460. Partial RB overdrive
                     sequence (CP032929 nucleotides 186,435 - 186,560)."
                     /label="RB partial overdrive sequence"
     misc_feature    7045..7069
                     /note="T-DNA right border sequence (Thole et al., (2007)
                     Plant Physiol 145:1211-1219)"
                     /note="Derived using Geneious Prime 2023.1.2 'Annotate
                     from Database' based on nucleotide similarity"
                     /label="misc"
ORIGIN      
        1 cgtgcggctg catgaaatcc tggccggttt gtctgatgcc aagctggcgg cctggccggc
       61 cagcttggcc gctgaagaaa ccgagcgccg ccgtctaaaa aggtgatgtg tatttgagta
      121 aaacagcttg cgtcatgcgg tcgctgcgta tatgatgcga tgagtaaata aacaaatacg
      181 caaggggaac gcatgaaggt tatcgctgta cttaaccaga aaggcgggtc aggcaagacg
      241 accatcgcaa cccatctagc ccgcgccctg caactcgccg gggccgatgt tctgttagtc
      301 gattccgatc cccagggcag tgcccgcgat tgggcggccg tgcgggaaga tcaaccgcta
      361 accgttgtcg gcatcgaccg cccgacgatt gaccgcgacg tgaaggccat cggccggcgc
      421 gacttcgtag tgatcgacgg agcgccccag gcggcggact tggctgtgtc cgcgatcaag
      481 gcagccgact tcgtgctgat tccggtgcag ccaagccctt acgacatatg ggccaccgcc
      541 gacctggtgg agctggttaa gcagcgcatt gaggtcacgg atggaaggct acaagcggcc
      601 tttgtcgtgt cgcgggcgat caaaggcacg cgcatcggcg gtgaggttgc cgaggcgctg
      661 gccgggtacg agctgcccat tcttgagtcc cgtatcacgc agcgcgtgag ctacccaggc
      721 actgccgccg ccggcacaac cgttcttgaa tcagaacccg agggcgacgc tgcccgcgag
      781 gtccaggcgc tggccgctga aattaaatca aaactcattt gagttaatga ggtaaagaga
      841 aaatgagcaa aagcacaaac acgctaagtg ccggccgtcc gagcgcacgc agcagcaagg
      901 ctgcaacgtt ggccagcctg gcagacacgc cagccatgaa gcgggtcaac tttcagttgc
      961 cggcggagga tcacaccaag ctgaagatgt acgcggtacg ccaaggcaag accattaccg
     1021 agctgctatc tgaatacatc gcgcagctac cagagtaaat gagcaaatga ataaatgagt
     1081 agatgaattt tagcggctaa aggaggcggc atggaaaatc aagaacaacc aggcaccgac
     1141 gccgtggaat gccccatgtg tggaggaacg ggcggttggc caggcgtaag cggctgggtt
     1201 gtctgccggc cctgcaatgg cactggaacc cccaagcccg aggaatcggc gtgacggtcg
     1261 caaaccatcc ggcccggtac aaatcggcgc ggcgctgggt gatgacctgg tggagaagtt
     1321 gaaggccgcg caggccgccc agcggcaacg catcgaggca gaagcacgcc ccggtgaatc
     1381 gtggcaagcg gccgctgatc gaatccgcaa agaatcccgg caaccgccgg cagccggtgc
     1441 gccgtcgatt aggaagccgc ccaagggcga cgagcaacca gattttttcg ttccgatgct
     1501 ctatgacgtg ggcacccgcg atagtcgcag catcatggac gtggccgttt tccgtctgtc
     1561 gaagcgtgac cgacgagctg gcgaggtgat ccgctacgag cttccagacg ggcacgtaga
     1621 ggtttccgca gggccggccg gcatggccag tgtgtgggat tacgacctgg tactgatggc
     1681 ggtttcccat ctaaccgaat ccatgaaccg ataccgggaa gggaagggag acaagcccgg
     1741 ccgcgtgttc cgtccacacg ttgcggacgt actcaagttc tgccggcgag ccgatggcgg
     1801 aaagcagaaa gacgacctgg tagaaacctg cattcggtta aacaccacgc acgttgccat
     1861 gcagcgtacg aagaaggcca agaacggccg cctggtgacg gtatccgagg gtgaagcctt
     1921 gattagccgc tacaagatcg taaagagcga aaccgggcgg ccggagtaca tcgagatcga
     1981 gctagctgat tggatgtacc gcgagatcac agaaggcaag aacccggacg tgctgacggt
     2041 tcaccccgat tactttttga tcgatcccgg catcggccgt tttctctacc gcctggcacg
     2101 ccgcgccgca ggcaaggcag aagccagatg gttgttcaag acgatctacg aacgcagtgg
     2161 cagcgccgga gagttcaaga agttctgttt caccgtgcgc aagctgatcg ggtcaaatga
     2221 cctgccggag tacgatttga aggaggaggc ggggcaggct ggcccgatcc tagtcatgcg
     2281 ctaccgcaac ctgatcgagg gcgaagcatc cgccggttcc taatgtacgg agcagatgct
     2341 agggcaaatt gccctagcag gggaaaaagg tcgaaaaagc ttctttcctg tggatagcac
     2401 gtacattggg aacccaaagc cgtacattgg gaaccggaac ccgtacattg ggaacccaaa
     2461 gccgtacatt gggaaccggt cacacatgta agtgactgat ataaaagaga aaaaaggcga
     2521 tttttccgcc taaaactctt taaaacttat taaaactctt aaaacccgcc tggcctgtgc
     2581 ataactgtct ggccagcgca cagccgaaca gctgcaaaaa gcgcctaccc ttcggtcgct
     2641 gcgctcccta cgccccgccg cttcgcgtcg gcctatcgcg gccgctggcc gctcaaaaat
     2701 ggctggccta cggccaggca atctaccagg gcgcggacaa gccgcgccgt cgccactcga
     2761 ccgccggcgc ccacatcaag gctccgagtg cgcggaaccc ctatttgttt atttttctaa
     2821 atacattcaa atatgtatcc gctcatgaga caataaccct gataaatgct tcaataatat
     2881 tgaaaaagga agagtatggc taaaatgaga atatcaccgg aattgaaaaa actgatcgaa
     2941 aaataccgct gcgtaaaaga tacggaagga atgtctcctg ctaaggtata taagctggtg
     3001 ggagaaaatg aaaacctata tttaaaaatg acggacagcc ggtataaagg gaccacctat
     3061 gatgtggaac gggaaaagga catgatgcta tggctggaag gaaagctgcc tgttccaaag
     3121 gtcctgcact ttgaacggca tgatggctgg agcaatctgc tcatgagtga ggccgatggc
     3181 gtcctttgct cggaagagta tgaagatgaa caaagccctg aaaagattat cgagctgtat
     3241 gcggagtgca tcaggctctt tcactccatc gacatatcgg attgtcccta tacgaatagc
     3301 ttagacagcc gcttagccga attggattac ttactgaata acgatctggc cgatgtggat
     3361 tgcgaaaact gggaagagga cactccattt aaagatccgc gcgagctgta tgatttttta
     3421 aagacggaaa agcccgaaga ggaacttgtc ttttcccacg gcgacctggg agacagcaac
     3481 atctttgtga aagatggcaa agtaagtggc tttattgatc ttgggagaag cggcagggcg
     3541 gacaagtggt atgacattgc cttctgcgtc cggtcgctca gggaggatat cggggaagaa
     3601 cagtatgtcg agctattttt tgacttactg gggatcaagc ctgattggga gaaaataaaa
     3661 tattatattt tactggatga attgttttag ctgtcagacc aagtttactc atatatactt
     3721 tagattgatt taaaacttca tttttaattt aaaaggatct aggtgaagat cctttttgat
     3781 aatctcatga ccaaaatccc ttaacgtgag ttttcgttcc actgagcgtc agaccccgta
     3841 gaaaagatca aaggatcttc ttgagatcct ttttttctgc gcgtaatctg ctgcttgcaa
     3901 acaaaaaaac caccgctacc agcggtggtt tgtttgccgg atcaagagct accaactctt
     3961 tttccgaagg taactggctt cagcagagcg cagataccaa atactgttct tctagtgtag
     4021 ccgtagttag gccaccactt caagaactct gtagcaccgc ctacatacct cgctctgcta
     4081 atcctgttac cagtggctgc tgccagtggc gataagtcgt gtcttaccgg gttggactca
     4141 agacgatagt taccggataa ggcgcagcgg tcgggctgaa cggggggttc gtgcacacag
     4201 cccagcttgg agcgaacgac ctacaccgaa ctgagatacc tacagcgtga gctatgagaa
     4261 agcgccacgc ttcccgaagg gagaaaggcg gacaggtatc cggtaagcgg cagggtcgga
     4321 acaggagagc gcacgaggga gcttccaggg ggaaacgcct ggtatcttta tagtcctgtc
     4381 gggtttcgcc acctctgact tgagcgtcga tttttgtgat gctcgtcagg ggggcggagc
     4441 ctatggaaaa acgccagcaa cgcggccttt ttacggttcc tgctcggatc tgttggaccg
     4501 gacagtagtc atggttgatg ggctgcctgt atcgagtggt gattttgtgc cgagctgccg
     4561 gtcggggagc tgttggctgg ctggtggcag gatatattgt ggtgtaaaca aattgacgct
     4621 tagacaactt aataacacat tgcggacgtt tttaatgtac tggggttgaa cactctgtgc
     4681 cgaattcgga tccggaggtc aacatggtgg agcacgacac tctggtctac tccaaaaatg
     4741 tcaaagatac agtctcagaa gatcaaaggg ctattgagac ttttcaacaa aggataattt
     4801 cgggaaacct cctcggattc cattgcccag ctatctgtca cttcatcgaa aggacagtag
     4861 aaaaggaagg tggctcctac aaatgccatc attgcgataa aggaaaggct atcattcaag
     4921 atctctctgc cgacagtggt cccaaagatg gacccccacc cacgaggagc atcgtggaaa
     4981 aagaagaggt tccaaccacg tctacaaagc aagtggattg atgtgataac atggtggagc
     5041 acgacactct ggtctactcc aaaaatgtca aagatacagt ctcagaagat caaagggcta
     5101 ttgagacttt tcaacaaagg ataatttcgg gaaacctcct cggattccat tgcccagcta
     5161 tctgtcactt catcgaaagg acagtagaaa aggaaggtgg ctcctacaaa tgccatcatt
     5221 gcgataaagg aaaggctatc attcaagatc tctctgccga cagtggtccc aaagatggac
     5281 ccccacccac gaggagcatc gtggaaaaag aagaggttcc aaccacgtct acaaagcaag
     5341 tggattgatg tgacatctcc actgacgtaa gggatgacgc acaatcccac tatccttcgc
     5401 aagacccttc ctctatataa ggaagttcat ttcatttgga gaggacacgc tcgagtataa
     5461 gagctcattt ttacaacaat taccaacaac aacaaacaac aaacaacatt acaattacat
     5521 ttacaattat cgatacaatg ggatttgttc tcttttcaca attgccttca tttcttcttg
     5581 tctctacact tctcttattc ctagtaatat cccactcttg ccgtgcaggt aagtttctgc
     5641 ttctaccttt gatatatata taataattat cattaattag tagtaatata atatttcaaa
     5701 tatttttttc aaaataaaag aatgtagtat atagcaattg cttttctgta gtttataagt
     5761 gtgtatattt taatttataa cttttctaat atatgaccaa aatttgttga tgtgcaggag
     5821 gtcgcaactt aaaagaatta tccatgcttg aaaggcatga aaattggatg gttcatcatg
     5881 gacgtgtata caaagatgat atagaaaaag aacaccgctt caagacattc aaggaaaacg
     5941 ttgagttcat cgaatctttc aacaagaacg gaactcaacg ttataagcta gccgtcaata
     6001 aatatgctga tctgaccact gaggaattca caacatcatt tatggggctc gacacttcat
     6061 tactatccca gcaagaatca acagctacaa caacgtcctt taaatatgat agtgtgactg
     6121 aagtgccgaa tagcatggac tggagaaaga gagggagtgt cacaggagtc aaggatcaag
     6181 gtgtatgtgg atgttgttgg gcattttctg cggccgcggc tatagaagga gcatatcaaa
     6241 ttgcaaacaa cgaactaatc tctctttcag agcaacaact attggattgc tctacgcaga
     6301 acaaaggctg cgagggcgga ctaatgactg tcgcttacga cttcttactt cagaacaatg
     6361 gcgggggcat taccacagag actaactatg aatacctagg tgaacagtac acatgcagaa
     6421 gccgagagaa aacagcagca gtgcaaataa gtagttataa agtcgtgcct gaaggtgaaa
     6481 catcactatt acaagccgta actaaacagc cagtgtccat tggaatagct gctagccaag
     6541 atttacagtt ttacgcggga ggaacttatg acggaaactg tgccgatcaa attaaccatg
     6601 ctgtaacagc gataggatat ggaactgatg aggaaggtca gaaatattgg atagtgaaga
     6661 attcatgggg gagtgattgg ggtgaggaag gatatatgag aattgctaga gatgttggag
     6721 ttgatggtgg ccattgtggc attgcaaagg ttgcgtcgtt ccctactgct tgagcttctc
     6781 tagctagagt cgatcgacaa gctcgagttt ctccataata atgtgtgagt agttcccaga
     6841 taagggaatt agggttccta tagggtttcg ctcatgtgtt gagcatataa gaaaccctta
     6901 gtatgtattt gtatttgtaa aatacttcta tcaataaaat ttctaattcc taaaaccaaa
     6961 atccagtact aaaatccaga tcgctgcaag aggatgcaca tgtgaccgag ggacacgaag
     7021 tgatccgttt aaactatcag tgtttgacag gatatattgg cgggtaaacc taagagaaaa
     7081 gagcgtttat tagaataatc ggatatttaa aagggcgtga aaaggtttat ccgttcgtcc
     7141 atttgtatgt gccagc
//
