# Supplementary material for: Bioengineering secreted proteases converts divergent Rcr3 orthologs and paralogs into extracellular immune co-receptors
Source: bioRxiv preprint, doi:10.1101/2024.02.14.580413, version 2 (2024-05-23)
Supplement: Dataset S2 [file 580413_file07.zip › S2_Dataset/pJK275-05.gb]

LOCUS       pJK275-05               3196 bp    DNA     circular UNA 29-JAN-2024
DEFINITION  pL0M-nsCDS1-P0P1P2P3Improved-5_R5R6.
ACCESSION   urn.local...2cwy-ecqffyr
VERSION     urn.local...2cwy-ecqffyr
KEYWORDS    .
SOURCE      
  ORGANISM  .
FEATURES             Location/Qualifiers
     terminator      1..95
                     /Note="recombinase family protein terminator"
                     /note="Derived using Geneious Prime 2023.2.1 'Annotate
                     from Database' based on nucleotide similarity"
                     /label="recombinase family protein terminator"
     promoter        96..200
                     /gene="bla"
                     /note="AmpR promoter"
                     /note="Derived using Geneious Prime 2020.1.1 'Annotate
                     from Database' based on nucleotide similarity"
                     /label="bla promoter"
     CDS             201..1208
                     /name="aadA CDS"
                     /gene="aadA"
                     /product="ANT(3'')-Ia family aminoglycoside
                     nucleotidyltransferase AadA1"
                     /note="confers resistance against aminoglycosides
                     (PF01909)"
                     /transl_table=11
                     /note="Derived using Geneious Prime 2020.1.1 'Annotate
                     from Database' based on protein similarity"
                     /label="aadA CDS"
     promoter        complement(301..329)
                     /gene="intI1"
                     /note="Derived using Geneious Prime 2020.1.1 'Annotate
                     from Database' based on nucleotide similarity"
                     /label="int1 promoter"
     terminator      1212..1359
                     /Note="Beta-lactamase TEM terminator"
                     /note="Derived using Geneious Prime 2023.2.1 'Annotate
                     from Database' based on nucleotide similarity"
                     /label="bla terminator"
     terminator      complement(1361..1399)
                     /name="Tndr"
                     /note="rho independent terminator"
                     /note="Derived using Geneious Prime 2020.1.1 'Annotate
                     from Database' based on nucleotide similarity"
                     /label="Tndr"
     rep_origin      1402..1970
                     /direction="RIGHT"
                     /note="high-copy-number ColE1/pMB1/pBR322/pUC origin of 
                     replication; ori"
                     /note="Derived using Geneious Prime 2020.1.1 'Annotate
                     from Database' based on nucleotide similarity"
                     /label="ori rep origin"
     misc_RNA        1418..1970
                     /name="RNA-II"
                     /note="Derived using Geneious Prime 2020.1.1 'Annotate
                     from Database' based on nucleotide similarity"
                     /label="RNA-II"
     terminator      complement(1419..1452)
                     /name="Tndr"
                     /note="rho independent terminator"
                     /note="Derived using Geneious Prime 2020.1.1 'Annotate
                     from Database' based on nucleotide similarity"
                     /label="Tndr"
     misc_RNA        complement(1421..1528)
                     /name="RNA-I"
                     /note="Derived using Geneious Prime 2020.1.1 'Annotate
                     from Database' based on nucleotide similarity"
                     /label="RNA-I"
     regulatory      1781..2159
                     /regulatory_class="other"
                     /note="ColE1 ori"
                     /note="Derived using Geneious Prime 2020.1.1 'Annotate
                     from Database' based on nucleotide similarity"
                     /label="ColE1 ori regulatory"
     misc_feature    2090..2153
                     /name="L-strand Y effector site"
                     /note="L-strand Y effector site"
                     /note="Derived using Geneious Prime 2020.1.1 'Annotate
                     from Database' based on nucleotide similarity"
                     /label="L-strand Y effector site"
     CDS             <2222..>2710
                     /gene="pip1"
                     /product="phytophthora-inhibited protease 1"
                     /protein_id="ABG23376.1"
                     /db_xref="GI:108937128"
                     /note="Derived using Geneious Prime 2020.1.1 'Annotate
                     from Database' based on nucleotide similarity"
                     /label="Pip1 pro-domain and fragment 1 and 2 CDS"
     CDS             <2711..>2779
                     /gene="pip1"
                     /product="phytophthora-inhibited protease 1"
                     /protein_id="ABG23376.1"
                     /db_xref="GI:108937128"
                     /note="Derived using Geneious Prime 2020.1.1 'Annotate
                     from Database' based on nucleotide similarity"
                     /label="Pip1 fragment 3 CDS"
     mutation        2750..2752
                     /label="Q"
     CDS             <2780..>2899
                     /gene="pip1"
                     /product="phytophthora-inhibited protease 1"
                     /protein_id="ABG23376.1"
                     /db_xref="GI:108937128"
                     /note="Derived using Geneious Prime 2020.1.1 'Annotate
                     from Database' based on nucleotide similarity"
                     /label="Pip1 fragment 4 CDS"
     CDS             <2900..>3037
                     /gene="Rcr3"
                     /note="required for Cf-2-dependent disease resistance"
                     /product="cysteine protease"
                     /protein_id="AAM19207.1"
                     /db_xref="GI:20334373"
                     /note="Derived using Geneious Prime 2020.1.1 'Annotate
                     from Database' based on nucleotide similarity"
                     /label="Rcr3pim fragment 5 CDS"
     CDS             <3038..3166
                     /gene="Rcr3"
                     /note="required for Cf-2-dependent disease resistance"
                     /product="cysteine protease"
                     /protein_id="AAM19207.1"
                     /db_xref="GI:20334373"
                     /note="Derived using Geneious Prime 2020.1.1 'Annotate
                     from Database' based on nucleotide similarity"
                     /label="Rcr3pim fragment 6 CDS"
ORIGIN      
        1 gacgaaaggg cctcgtgata cgcctatttt tataggttaa tgtcatgata ataatggttt
       61 cttagacgtc aggtggcact tttcggggaa atgtgcgcgg aacccctatt tgtttatttt
      121 tctaaataca ttcaaatatg tatccgctca tgagacaata accctgataa atgcttcaat
      181 aatattgaaa aaggaagagt atgcgctcac gcaactggtc cagaaccttg accgaacgca
      241 gcggtggtaa cggcgcagtg gcggttttca tggcttgtta tgactgtttt tttggggtac
      301 agtctatgcc tcgggcatcc aagcagcaag cgcgttacgc cgtgggtcga tgtttgatgt
      361 tatggagcag caacgatgtt acgcagcagg gcagtcgccc taaaacaaag ttaaacatca
      421 tgagggaagc ggtgatcgcc gaagtatcga ctcaactatc agaggtagtt ggcgtcatcg
      481 agcgccatct cgaaccgacg ttgctggccg tacatttgta cggctccgca gtggatggcg
      541 gcctgaagcc acacagcgat attgatttgc tggttacggt gaccgtaagg cttgatgaaa
      601 caacgcggcg agctttgatc aacgaccttt tggaaacttc ggcttcccct ggagagagcg
      661 agattctccg cgctgtagaa gtcaccattg ttgtgcacga cgacatcatt ccgtggcgtt
      721 atccagctaa gcgcgaactg caatttggag aatggcagcg caatgacatt cttgcaggta
      781 tcttcgagcc agccacgatc gacattgatc tggctatctt gctgacaaaa gcaagagaac
      841 atagcgttgc cttggtaggt ccagcggcgg aggaactctt tgatccggtt cctgaacagg
      901 atctatttga ggcgctaaat gaaaccttaa cgctatggaa ctcgccgccc gactgggctg
      961 gcgatgagcg aaatgtagtg cttacgttgt cccgcatttg gtacagcgca gtaaccggca
     1021 aaatcgcgcc gaaggatgtc gctgccgact gggcaatgga gcgcctgccg gcccagtatc
     1081 agcccgtcat acttgaagct agacaggctt atcttggaca agaagaagat cgcttggcct
     1141 cgcgcgcaga tcagttggaa gaatttgtcc attacgtaaa aggcgagatc accaaggtag
     1201 tcggcaaata actgtcagac caagtttact catatatact ttagattgat ttaaaacttc
     1261 atttttaatt taaaaggatc taggtgaaga tcctttttga taatctcatg accaaaatcc
     1321 cttaacgtga gttttcgttc cactgagcgt cagaccccgt agaaaagatc aaaggatctt
     1381 cttgagatcc tttttttctg cgcgtaatct gctgcttgca aacaaaaaaa ccaccgctac
     1441 cagcggtggt ttgtttgccg gatcaagagc taccaactct ttttccgaag gtaactggct
     1501 tcagcagagc gcagatacca aatactgtcc ttctagtgta gccgtagtta ggccaccact
     1561 tcaagaactc tgtagcaccg cctacatacc tcgctctgct aatcctgtta ccagtggctg
     1621 ctgccagtgg cgataagtcg tgtcttaccg ggttggactc aagacgatag ttaccggata
     1681 aggcgcagcg gtcgggctga acggggggtt cgtgcacaca gcccagcttg gagcgaacga
     1741 cctacaccga actgagatac ctacagcgtg agctatgaga aagcgccacg cttcccgaag
     1801 ggagaaaggc ggacaggtat ccggtaagcg gcagggtcgg aacaggagag cgcacgaggg
     1861 agcttccagg gggaaacgcc tggtatcttt atagtcctgt cgggtttcgc cacctctgac
     1921 ttgagcgtcg atttttgtga tgctcgtcag gggggcggag cctatggaaa aacgccagca
     1981 acgcggcctt tttacggttc ctggcctttt gctggccttt tgctcacatg ttctttcctg
     2041 cgttatcccc tgattctgtg gataaccgta ttaccgcctt tgagtgagct gataccgctc
     2101 gccgcagccg aacgaccgag cgcagcgagt cagtgagcga ggaagcggaa gagcgcccaa
     2161 tacgcaaacc gcctctcccc gcgcgttggc cgattcatta atcactctgt ggtctcaagg
     2221 tcgcaactta aaagaattat ccatgcttga aaggcatgaa aattggatgg ttcatcatgg
     2281 acgtgtatac aaagatgata tagaaaaaga acaccgcttc aagacattca aggaaaacgt
     2341 tgagttcatc gaatctttca acaagaacgg aactcaacgt tataagctag ccgtcaataa
     2401 atatgctgat ctgaccactg aggaattcac aacatcattt atggggctcg acacttcatt
     2461 actatcccag caagaatcaa cagctacaac aacgtccttt aaatatgata gtgtgactga
     2521 agtgccgaat agcatggact ggagaaagag agggagtgtc acaggagtca aggatcaagg
     2581 tgtatgtgga tgttgttggg cattttctgc ggccgcggct atagaaggag catatcaaat
     2641 tgcaaacaac gaactaatct ctctttcaga gcaacaacta ttggattgct ctacgcagaa
     2701 caaaggctgc gagggcggac taatgactgt tgcttacgac ttcttacttg aaaacggcgg
     2761 cattactaca gagactaact atccttatga agaagctcaa aatgtttgca agaccgaaca
     2821 accagcagca gttactatca atggctacga agtcgtacca tctgacgagt catcgttgtt
     2881 gaaagctgta gtgaatcagc cagtgtccat tggaatagct gctagccaag atttacagtt
     2941 ttacgcggga ggaacttatg acggaaactg tgccgatcaa attaaccatg ctgtaacagc
     3001 gataggatat ggaactgatg aggaaggtca gaaatattgg ttgttgaaga attcatgggg
     3061 aacaagttgg ggcgagaatg ggtttatgaa aattataaga gattctgggg atccttcagg
     3121 tctttgtgat atcgcaaaga tgtcatctta tccaaacata gcatgagctt tgagaccacg
     3181 aagtggctct tcagtg
//
