# Supplementary material for: Bioengineering secreted proteases converts divergent Rcr3 orthologs and paralogs into extracellular immune co-receptors
Source: bioRxiv preprint, doi:10.1101/2024.02.14.580413, version 2 (2024-05-23)
Supplement: Dataset S2 [file 580413_file07.zip › S2_Dataset/pJK275-14.gb]

LOCUS       pJK275-14               3199 bp    DNA     circular UNA 29-JAN-2024
DEFINITION  pL0M-nsCDS1-P0P1P2R3R5Ruby1-R6.
ACCESSION   urn.local...2ctx-ecqffy8
VERSION     urn.local...2ctx-ecqffy8
KEYWORDS    .
SOURCE      
  ORGANISM  .
FEATURES             Location/Qualifiers
     terminator      1..95
                     /Note="recombinase family protein terminator"
                     /note="Derived using Geneious Prime 2023.2.1 'Annotate
                     from Database' based on nucleotide similarity"
                     /label="recombinase family protein terminator"
     promoter        96..200
                     /gene="bla"
                     /note="AmpR promoter"
                     /note="Derived using Geneious Prime 2020.1.1 'Annotate
                     from Database' based on nucleotide similarity"
                     /label="bla promoter"
     CDS             201..1208
                     /name="aadA CDS"
                     /gene="aadA"
                     /product="ANT(3'')-Ia family aminoglycoside
                     nucleotidyltransferase AadA1"
                     /note="confers resistance against aminoglycosides
                     (PF01909)"
                     /transl_table=11
                     /note="Derived using Geneious Prime 2020.1.1 'Annotate
                     from Database' based on protein similarity"
                     /label="aadA CDS"
     promoter        complement(301..329)
                     /gene="intI1"
                     /note="Derived using Geneious Prime 2020.1.1 'Annotate
                     from Database' based on nucleotide similarity"
                     /label="int1 promoter"
     terminator      1212..1359
                     /Note="Beta-lactamase TEM terminator"
                     /note="Derived using Geneious Prime 2023.2.1 'Annotate
                     from Database' based on nucleotide similarity"
                     /label="bla terminator"
     terminator      complement(1361..1399)
                     /name="Tndr"
                     /note="rho independent terminator"
                     /note="Derived using Geneious Prime 2020.1.1 'Annotate
                     from Database' based on nucleotide similarity"
                     /label="Tndr"
     rep_origin      1402..1970
                     /direction="RIGHT"
                     /note="high-copy-number ColE1/pMB1/pBR322/pUC origin of 
                     replication; ori"
                     /note="Derived using Geneious Prime 2020.1.1 'Annotate
                     from Database' based on nucleotide similarity"
                     /label="ori rep origin"
     misc_RNA        1418..1970
                     /name="RNA-II"
                     /note="Derived using Geneious Prime 2020.1.1 'Annotate
                     from Database' based on nucleotide similarity"
                     /label="RNA-II"
     terminator      complement(1419..1452)
                     /name="Tndr"
                     /note="rho independent terminator"
                     /note="Derived using Geneious Prime 2020.1.1 'Annotate
                     from Database' based on nucleotide similarity"
                     /label="Tndr"
     misc_RNA        complement(1421..1528)
                     /name="RNA-I"
                     /note="Derived using Geneious Prime 2020.1.1 'Annotate
                     from Database' based on nucleotide similarity"
                     /label="RNA-I"
     regulatory      1781..2159
                     /regulatory_class="other"
                     /note="ColE1 ori"
                     /note="Derived using Geneious Prime 2020.1.1 'Annotate
                     from Database' based on nucleotide similarity"
                     /label="ColE1 ori regulatory"
     misc_feature    2090..2153
                     /name="L-strand Y effector site"
                     /note="L-strand Y effector site"
                     /note="Derived using Geneious Prime 2020.1.1 'Annotate
                     from Database' based on nucleotide similarity"
                     /label="L-strand Y effector site"
     CDS             <2222..>2710
                     /gene="pip1"
                     /product="phytophthora-inhibited protease 1"
                     /protein_id="ABG23376.1"
                     /db_xref="GI:108937128"
                     /note="Derived using Geneious Prime 2020.1.1 'Annotate
                     from Database' based on nucleotide similarity"
                     /label="Pip1 pro-domain and fragment 1 and 2 CDS"
     CDS             <2711..>2779
                     /gene="Rcr3"
                     /note="required for Cf-2-dependent disease resistance"
                     /product="cysteine protease"
                     /protein_id="AAM19207.1"
                     /db_xref="GI:20334373"
                     /note="Derived using Geneious Prime 2020.1.1 'Annotate
                     from Database' based on nucleotide similarity"
                     /label="Rcr3pim fragment 3 CDS"
     CDS             <2780..>2899
                     /gene="pip1"
                     /product="phytophthora-inhibited protease 1"
                     /protein_id="ABG23376.1"
                     /db_xref="GI:108937128"
                     /note="Derived using Geneious Prime 2020.1.1 'Annotate
                     from Database' based on nucleotide similarity"
                     /label="Pip1 fragment 4 CDS"
     CDS             <2900..>3040
                     /gene="pip1"
                     /product="phytophthora-inhibited protease 1"
                     /protein_id="ABG23376.1"
                     /db_xref="GI:108937128"
                     /note="Derived using Geneious Prime 2020.1.1 'Annotate
                     from Database' based on nucleotide similarity"
                     /label="Pip1 fragment 5 CDS"
     mutation        2927..2929
                     /label="D"
     mutation        2933..2935
                     /label="F"
     mutation        2936..2938
                     /label="H"
     mutation        2939..2941
                     /label="M"
     mutation        2954..2956
                     /label="I"
     mutation        2975..2977
                     /label="S"
     mutation        3017..3019
                     /label="S"
     CDS             <3041..3169
                     /gene="Rcr3"
                     /note="required for Cf-2-dependent disease resistance"
                     /product="cysteine protease"
                     /protein_id="AAM19207.1"
                     /db_xref="GI:20334373"
                     /note="Derived using Geneious Prime 2020.1.1 'Annotate
                     from Database' based on nucleotide similarity"
                     /label="Rcr3pim fragment 6 CDS"
ORIGIN      
        1 gacgaaaggg cctcgtgata cgcctatttt tataggttaa tgtcatgata ataatggttt
       61 cttagacgtc aggtggcact tttcggggaa atgtgcgcgg aacccctatt tgtttatttt
      121 tctaaataca ttcaaatatg tatccgctca tgagacaata accctgataa atgcttcaat
      181 aatattgaaa aaggaagagt atgcgctcac gcaactggtc cagaaccttg accgaacgca
      241 gcggtggtaa cggcgcagtg gcggttttca tggcttgtta tgactgtttt tttggggtac
      301 agtctatgcc tcgggcatcc aagcagcaag cgcgttacgc cgtgggtcga tgtttgatgt
      361 tatggagcag caacgatgtt acgcagcagg gcagtcgccc taaaacaaag ttaaacatca
      421 tgagggaagc ggtgatcgcc gaagtatcga ctcaactatc agaggtagtt ggcgtcatcg
      481 agcgccatct cgaaccgacg ttgctggccg tacatttgta cggctccgca gtggatggcg
      541 gcctgaagcc acacagcgat attgatttgc tggttacggt gaccgtaagg cttgatgaaa
      601 caacgcggcg agctttgatc aacgaccttt tggaaacttc ggcttcccct ggagagagcg
      661 agattctccg cgctgtagaa gtcaccattg ttgtgcacga cgacatcatt ccgtggcgtt
      721 atccagctaa gcgcgaactg caatttggag aatggcagcg caatgacatt cttgcaggta
      781 tcttcgagcc agccacgatc gacattgatc tggctatctt gctgacaaaa gcaagagaac
      841 atagcgttgc cttggtaggt ccagcggcgg aggaactctt tgatccggtt cctgaacagg
      901 atctatttga ggcgctaaat gaaaccttaa cgctatggaa ctcgccgccc gactgggctg
      961 gcgatgagcg aaatgtagtg cttacgttgt cccgcatttg gtacagcgca gtaaccggca
     1021 aaatcgcgcc gaaggatgtc gctgccgact gggcaatgga gcgcctgccg gcccagtatc
     1081 agcccgtcat acttgaagct agacaggctt atcttggaca agaagaagat cgcttggcct
     1141 cgcgcgcaga tcagttggaa gaatttgtcc attacgtaaa aggcgagatc accaaggtag
     1201 tcggcaaata actgtcagac caagtttact catatatact ttagattgat ttaaaacttc
     1261 atttttaatt taaaaggatc taggtgaaga tcctttttga taatctcatg accaaaatcc
     1321 cttaacgtga gttttcgttc cactgagcgt cagaccccgt agaaaagatc aaaggatctt
     1381 cttgagatcc tttttttctg cgcgtaatct gctgcttgca aacaaaaaaa ccaccgctac
     1441 cagcggtggt ttgtttgccg gatcaagagc taccaactct ttttccgaag gtaactggct
     1501 tcagcagagc gcagatacca aatactgtcc ttctagtgta gccgtagtta ggccaccact
     1561 tcaagaactc tgtagcaccg cctacatacc tcgctctgct aatcctgtta ccagtggctg
     1621 ctgccagtgg cgataagtcg tgtcttaccg ggttggactc aagacgatag ttaccggata
     1681 aggcgcagcg gtcgggctga acggggggtt cgtgcacaca gcccagcttg gagcgaacga
     1741 cctacaccga actgagatac ctacagcgtg agctatgaga aagcgccacg cttcccgaag
     1801 ggagaaaggc ggacaggtat ccggtaagcg gcagggtcgg aacaggagag cgcacgaggg
     1861 agcttccagg gggaaacgcc tggtatcttt atagtcctgt cgggtttcgc cacctctgac
     1921 ttgagcgtcg atttttgtga tgctcgtcag gggggcggag cctatggaaa aacgccagca
     1981 acgcggcctt tttacggttc ctggcctttt gctggccttt tgctcacatg ttctttcctg
     2041 cgttatcccc tgattctgtg gataaccgta ttaccgcctt tgagtgagct gataccgctc
     2101 gccgcagccg aacgaccgag cgcagcgagt cagtgagcga ggaagcggaa gagcgcccaa
     2161 tacgcaaacc gcctctcccc gcgcgttggc cgattcatta atcactctgt ggtctcaagg
     2221 tcgcaactta aaagaattat ccatgcttga aaggcatgaa aattggatgg ttcatcatgg
     2281 acgtgtatac aaagatgata tagaaaaaga acaccgcttc aagacattca aggaaaacgt
     2341 tgagttcatc gaatctttca acaagaacgg aactcaacgt tataagctag ccgtcaataa
     2401 atatgctgat ctgaccactg aggaattcac aacatcattt atggggctcg acacttcatt
     2461 actatcccag caagaatcaa cagctacaac aacgtccttt aaatatgata gtgtgactga
     2521 agtgccgaat agcatggact ggagaaagag agggagtgtc acaggagtca aggatcaagg
     2581 tgtatgtgga tgttgttggg cattttctgc ggccgcggct atagaaggag catatcaaat
     2641 tgcaaacaac gaactaatct ctctttcaga gcaacaacta ttggattgct ctacgcagaa
     2701 caaaggctgc aacggaggtt taatgacgaa tgcattcgat tttatcatag aaaatggtgg
     2761 aatttcaagg gaatcagact atccttatga agaagctcaa aatgtttgca agaccgaaca
     2821 accagcagca gttactatca atggctacga agtcgtacca tctgacgagt catcgttgtt
     2881 gaaagctgta gtgaatcagc ctatttctgt tggtattgcg gctaaccaag agttacagtt
     2941 ttacggaagt ggaacttatg atggaagttg taatgataga ctgaatcatg cagtgacagt
     3001 tataggttat gggacagatg aagaagatgg tacaaaatat tggttgttga agaattcatg
     3061 gggaacaagt tggggcgaga atgggtttat gaaaattata agagattctg gggatccttc
     3121 aggtctttgt gatatcgcaa agatgtcatc ttatccaaac atagcatgag ctttgagacc
     3181 acgaagtggc tcttcagtg
//
