# Supplementary material for: Bioengineering secreted proteases converts divergent Rcr3 orthologs and paralogs into extracellular immune co-receptors
Source: bioRxiv preprint, doi:10.1101/2024.02.14.580413, version 2 (2024-05-23)
Supplement: Dataset S2 [file 580413_file07.zip › S2_Dataset/pJK100-016.gb]

LOCUS       pJK100-016              7153 bp    DNA     circular UNA 29-JAN-2024
DEFINITION  pL2M-2x35S::NtPR1a-P0P1P2R3R4R5R6.
ACCESSION   urn.local...2ctj-ecqffy6
VERSION     urn.local...2ctj-ecqffy6
KEYWORDS    .
SOURCE      
  ORGANISM  .
FEATURES             Location/Qualifiers
     misc_feature    1..2785
                     /note="pVS1ori short"
                     /note="Derived using Geneious Prime 2023.1.2 'Annotate
                     from Database' based on nucleotide similarity"
                     /label="pVS1ori short"
     CDS             193..822
                     /note="StaA; similar to IncC2"
                     /codon_start=1
                     /transl_table=11
                     /product="pVS1 partitioning protein"
                     /protein_id="AAD19678.1"
                     /db_xref="GI:4378781"
                     /note="Derived using Geneious Prime 2023.1.2 'Annotate
                     from Database' based on protein similarity"
                     /label="pVS1 partitioning protein CDS"
     CDS             843..1058
                     /note="ORF3; not required for stable maintenance"
                     /codon_start=1
                     /transl_table=11
                     /product="hypothetical protein"
                     /protein_id="AAD19679.1"
                     /db_xref="GI:4378782"
                     /note="Derived using Geneious Prime 2023.1.2 'Annotate
                     from Database' based on protein similarity"
                     /label="hypothetical protein CDS"
     misc_feature    1089..1101
                     /name="KorB box"
                     /note="KorB box"
                     /note="Derived using Geneious Prime 2023.1.2 'Annotate
                     from Database' based on nucleotide similarity"
                     /label="KorB box"
     CDS             1217..2323
                     /note="RepA"
                     /transl_table=11
                     /product="pVS1 replication protein"
                     /protein_id="AAD19680.1"
                     /db_xref="GI:4378783"
                     /note="Derived using Geneious Prime 2023.1.2 'Annotate
                     from Database' based on protein similarity"
                     /label="pVS1 replication protein CDS"
     rep_origin      2389..2583
                     /note="pVS1 origin of replication"
                     /note="Derived using Geneious Prime 2023.1.2 'Annotate
                     from Database' based on nucleotide similarity"
                     /label="pVS1 origin of replication rep origin"
     misc_feature    2389..2396
                     /note="DnaA box"
                     /note="Derived using Geneious Prime 2023.1.2 'Annotate
                     from Database' based on nucleotide similarity"
                     /label="DnaA box"
     repeat_region   2400..2483
                     /note="21 bp repeats"
                     /rpt_type="direct"
                     /note="Derived using Geneious Prime 2023.1.2 'Annotate
                     from Database' based on nucleotide similarity"
                     /label="21 bp repeats repeat region"
     misc_feature    2484..2575
                     /note="AT-rich region"
                     /note="Derived using Geneious Prime 2023.1.2 'Annotate
                     from Database' based on nucleotide similarity"
                     /label="AT-rich region"
     misc_feature    2576..2583
                     /note="DnaA box"
                     /note="Derived using Geneious Prime 2023.1.2 'Annotate
                     from Database' based on nucleotide similarity"
                     /label="DnaA box"
     promoter        2791..2895
                     /gene="bla"
                     /note="AmpR promoter"
                     /note="Derived using Geneious Prime 2023.1.2 'Annotate
                     from Database' based on nucleotide similarity"
                     /label="bla promoter"
     CDS             2896..3690
                     /gene="aphA"
                     /function="kanamycin resistance"
                     /codon_start=1
                     /transl_table=11
                     /product="aminoglycoside 3'-phosphotransferase"
                     /protein_id="ADZ30886.1"
                     /db_xref="GI:325559604"
                     /note="Derived using Geneious Prime 2023.1.2 'Annotate
                     from Database' based on protein similarity"
                     /label="aphA CDS"
     terminator      3691..3838
                     /Note="Beta-lactamase TEM terminator"
                     /note="Derived using Geneious Prime 2023.1.2 'Annotate
                     from Database' based on nucleotide similarity"
                     /label="bla terminator"
     terminator      complement(3840..3878)
                     /name="Tndr"
                     /note="rho independent terminator"
                     /note="Derived using Geneious Prime 2023.1.2 'Annotate
                     from Database' based on nucleotide similarity"
                     /label="Tndr"
     rep_origin      3881..4449
                     /direction="RIGHT"
                     /note="high-copy-number ColE1/pMB1/pBR322/pUC origin of 
                     replication; ori"
                     /note="Derived using Geneious Prime 2023.1.2 'Annotate
                     from Database' based on nucleotide similarity"
                     /label="ori rep origin"
     misc_RNA        3897..4449
                     /name="RNA-II"
                     /note="Derived using Geneious Prime 2023.1.2 'Annotate
                     from Database' based on nucleotide similarity"
                     /label="RNA-II"
     terminator      complement(3898..3931)
                     /name="Tndr"
                     /note="rho independent terminator"
                     /note="Derived using Geneious Prime 2023.1.2 'Annotate
                     from Database' based on nucleotide similarity"
                     /label="Tndr"
     misc_RNA        complement(3900..4007)
                     /name="RNA-I"
                     /note="Derived using Geneious Prime 2023.1.2 'Annotate
                     from Database' based on nucleotide similarity"
                     /label="RNA-I"
     misc_feature    4516..4662
                     /note="LB; left border. Identical to sequence near
                     agrocinopine synthase on Agrobacterium tumefaciens strain
                     1D1460 plasmid pTi1D1460 (CP032929 nucleotides 161,573 -
                     161,719). "
                     /note="Derived using Geneious Prime 2023.1.2 'Annotate
                     from Database' based on nucleotide similarity"
                     /label="LB; left border"
     misc_feature    4585..4609
                     /note="T-DNA left border sequence (Thole et al., (2007)
                     Plant Physiol 145:1211-1219)"
                     /note="Derived using Geneious Prime 2023.1.2 'Annotate
                     from Database' based on nucleotide similarity"
                     /label="misc"
     promoter        4700..5443
                     /note="Double CaMV 35S"
                     /note="Derived using Geneious Prime 2023.1.2 'Annotate
                     from Database' based on nucleotide similarity"
                     /label="2x35S pro (Plant Parts Kit)"
     misc_feature    5476..5530
                     /note="TMV Omega; translational enhancer from the tobacco
                     mosaic virus 5'-leader sequence (Gallie et al., 1988)"
                     /note="Derived using Geneious Prime 2023.1.2 'Annotate
                     from Database' based on nucleotide similarity"
                     /label="TMV Omega (Plant parts kit)"
     sig_peptide     5538..5627
                     /peptide="MGFVLFSQLPSFLLVSTLLLFLVISHSCRA"
                     /note="Derived using Geneious Prime 2023.1.2 'Annotate
                     from Database' based on protein similarity"
                     /label="signal peptide"
     CDS             5538..5627
                     /codon_start=1
                     /transl_table=1
                     /note="Nicotiana tabacum PR1a signal peptide (AA 1 to 30)"
                     /note="Derived using Geneious Prime 2023.1.2 'Annotate
                     from Database' based on protein similarity"
                     /label="NtPR1a SP CDS"
     CDS             join(5628,5818..5822)
                     /label="linker CDS"
     intron          5629..5817
                     /Note="Portable intron (PIV2 aka IV2)"
                     /note="Derived using Geneious Prime 2023.1.2 'Annotate
                     from Database' based on nucleotide similarity"
                     /label="PIV2"
     CDS             <5823..>6125
                     /gene="pip1"
                     /product="phytophthora-inhibited protease 1"
                     /protein_id="ABG23376.1"
                     /db_xref="GI:108937128"
                     /note="Derived using Geneious Prime 2020.1.1 'Annotate
                     from Database' based on nucleotide similarity"
                     /label="Pip1 pro-domain fragment CDS"
     CDS             <6126..>6206
                     /gene="pip1"
                     /product="phytophthora-inhibited protease 1"
                     /protein_id="ABG23376.1"
                     /db_xref="GI:108937128"
                     /note="Derived using Geneious Prime 2020.1.1 'Annotate
                     from Database' based on nucleotide similarity"
                     /label="Pip1 fragment 1 CDS"
     CDS             <6207..>6311
                     /gene="pip1"
                     /product="phytophthora-inhibited protease 1"
                     /protein_id="ABG23376.1"
                     /db_xref="GI:108937128"
                     /note="Derived using Geneious Prime 2020.1.1 'Annotate
                     from Database' based on nucleotide similarity"
                     /label="Pip1 fragment 2 CDS"
     CDS             <6312..>6380
                     /gene="Rcr3"
                     /note="required for Cf-2-dependent disease resistance"
                     /product="cysteine protease"
                     /protein_id="AAM19207.1"
                     /db_xref="GI:20334373"
                     /note="Derived using Geneious Prime 2020.1.1 'Annotate
                     from Database' based on nucleotide similarity"
                     /label="Rcr3pim fragment 3 CDS"
     CDS             <6381..>6503
                     /gene="Rcr3"
                     /note="required for Cf-2-dependent disease resistance"
                     /product="cysteine protease"
                     /protein_id="AAM19207.1"
                     /db_xref="GI:20334373"
                     /note="Derived using Geneious Prime 2020.1.1 'Annotate
                     from Database' based on nucleotide similarity"
                     /label="Rcr3pim fragment 4 CDS"
     CDS             <6504..>6641
                     /gene="Rcr3"
                     /note="required for Cf-2-dependent disease resistance"
                     /product="cysteine protease"
                     /protein_id="AAM19207.1"
                     /db_xref="GI:20334373"
                     /note="Derived using Geneious Prime 2020.1.1 'Annotate
                     from Database' based on nucleotide similarity"
                     /label="Rcr3pim fragment 5 CDS"
     CDS             <6642..6770
                     /gene="Rcr3"
                     /note="required for Cf-2-dependent disease resistance"
                     /product="cysteine protease"
                     /protein_id="AAM19207.1"
                     /db_xref="GI:20334373"
                     /note="Derived using Geneious Prime 2020.1.1 'Annotate
                     from Database' based on nucleotide similarity"
                     /label="Rcr3pim fragment 6 CDS"
     terminator      6775..6978
                     /note="CaMV poly(A) signal; cauliflower mosaic virus
                     polyadenylation signal"
                     /note="Plant parts kit"
                     /note="Derived using Geneious Prime 2023.1.2 'Annotate
                     from Database' based on nucleotide similarity"
                     /label="35S terminator"
     misc_feature    complement(7024..7149)
                     /note="RB; Right border. Identical to sequence near
                     D-nopaline dehydrogenase on Agrobacterium tumefaciens
                     strain 1D1460 plasmid pTi1D1460. Partial RB overdrive
                     sequence (CP032929 nucleotides 186,435 - 186,560)."
                     /label="RB partial overdrive sequence"
     misc_feature    7042..7066
                     /note="T-DNA right border sequence (Thole et al., (2007)
                     Plant Physiol 145:1211-1219)"
                     /note="Derived using Geneious Prime 2023.1.2 'Annotate
                     from Database' based on nucleotide similarity"
                     /label="misc"
ORIGIN      
        1 cgtgcggctg catgaaatcc tggccggttt gtctgatgcc aagctggcgg cctggccggc
       61 cagcttggcc gctgaagaaa ccgagcgccg ccgtctaaaa aggtgatgtg tatttgagta
      121 aaacagcttg cgtcatgcgg tcgctgcgta tatgatgcga tgagtaaata aacaaatacg
      181 caaggggaac gcatgaaggt tatcgctgta cttaaccaga aaggcgggtc aggcaagacg
      241 accatcgcaa cccatctagc ccgcgccctg caactcgccg gggccgatgt tctgttagtc
      301 gattccgatc cccagggcag tgcccgcgat tgggcggccg tgcgggaaga tcaaccgcta
      361 accgttgtcg gcatcgaccg cccgacgatt gaccgcgacg tgaaggccat cggccggcgc
      421 gacttcgtag tgatcgacgg agcgccccag gcggcggact tggctgtgtc cgcgatcaag
      481 gcagccgact tcgtgctgat tccggtgcag ccaagccctt acgacatatg ggccaccgcc
      541 gacctggtgg agctggttaa gcagcgcatt gaggtcacgg atggaaggct acaagcggcc
      601 tttgtcgtgt cgcgggcgat caaaggcacg cgcatcggcg gtgaggttgc cgaggcgctg
      661 gccgggtacg agctgcccat tcttgagtcc cgtatcacgc agcgcgtgag ctacccaggc
      721 actgccgccg ccggcacaac cgttcttgaa tcagaacccg agggcgacgc tgcccgcgag
      781 gtccaggcgc tggccgctga aattaaatca aaactcattt gagttaatga ggtaaagaga
      841 aaatgagcaa aagcacaaac acgctaagtg ccggccgtcc gagcgcacgc agcagcaagg
      901 ctgcaacgtt ggccagcctg gcagacacgc cagccatgaa gcgggtcaac tttcagttgc
      961 cggcggagga tcacaccaag ctgaagatgt acgcggtacg ccaaggcaag accattaccg
     1021 agctgctatc tgaatacatc gcgcagctac cagagtaaat gagcaaatga ataaatgagt
     1081 agatgaattt tagcggctaa aggaggcggc atggaaaatc aagaacaacc aggcaccgac
     1141 gccgtggaat gccccatgtg tggaggaacg ggcggttggc caggcgtaag cggctgggtt
     1201 gtctgccggc cctgcaatgg cactggaacc cccaagcccg aggaatcggc gtgacggtcg
     1261 caaaccatcc ggcccggtac aaatcggcgc ggcgctgggt gatgacctgg tggagaagtt
     1321 gaaggccgcg caggccgccc agcggcaacg catcgaggca gaagcacgcc ccggtgaatc
     1381 gtggcaagcg gccgctgatc gaatccgcaa agaatcccgg caaccgccgg cagccggtgc
     1441 gccgtcgatt aggaagccgc ccaagggcga cgagcaacca gattttttcg ttccgatgct
     1501 ctatgacgtg ggcacccgcg atagtcgcag catcatggac gtggccgttt tccgtctgtc
     1561 gaagcgtgac cgacgagctg gcgaggtgat ccgctacgag cttccagacg ggcacgtaga
     1621 ggtttccgca gggccggccg gcatggccag tgtgtgggat tacgacctgg tactgatggc
     1681 ggtttcccat ctaaccgaat ccatgaaccg ataccgggaa gggaagggag acaagcccgg
     1741 ccgcgtgttc cgtccacacg ttgcggacgt actcaagttc tgccggcgag ccgatggcgg
     1801 aaagcagaaa gacgacctgg tagaaacctg cattcggtta aacaccacgc acgttgccat
     1861 gcagcgtacg aagaaggcca agaacggccg cctggtgacg gtatccgagg gtgaagcctt
     1921 gattagccgc tacaagatcg taaagagcga aaccgggcgg ccggagtaca tcgagatcga
     1981 gctagctgat tggatgtacc gcgagatcac agaaggcaag aacccggacg tgctgacggt
     2041 tcaccccgat tactttttga tcgatcccgg catcggccgt tttctctacc gcctggcacg
     2101 ccgcgccgca ggcaaggcag aagccagatg gttgttcaag acgatctacg aacgcagtgg
     2161 cagcgccgga gagttcaaga agttctgttt caccgtgcgc aagctgatcg ggtcaaatga
     2221 cctgccggag tacgatttga aggaggaggc ggggcaggct ggcccgatcc tagtcatgcg
     2281 ctaccgcaac ctgatcgagg gcgaagcatc cgccggttcc taatgtacgg agcagatgct
     2341 agggcaaatt gccctagcag gggaaaaagg tcgaaaaagc ttctttcctg tggatagcac
     2401 gtacattggg aacccaaagc cgtacattgg gaaccggaac ccgtacattg ggaacccaaa
     2461 gccgtacatt gggaaccggt cacacatgta agtgactgat ataaaagaga aaaaaggcga
     2521 tttttccgcc taaaactctt taaaacttat taaaactctt aaaacccgcc tggcctgtgc
     2581 ataactgtct ggccagcgca cagccgaaca gctgcaaaaa gcgcctaccc ttcggtcgct
     2641 gcgctcccta cgccccgccg cttcgcgtcg gcctatcgcg gccgctggcc gctcaaaaat
     2701 ggctggccta cggccaggca atctaccagg gcgcggacaa gccgcgccgt cgccactcga
     2761 ccgccggcgc ccacatcaag gctccgagtg cgcggaaccc ctatttgttt atttttctaa
     2821 atacattcaa atatgtatcc gctcatgaga caataaccct gataaatgct tcaataatat
     2881 tgaaaaagga agagtatggc taaaatgaga atatcaccgg aattgaaaaa actgatcgaa
     2941 aaataccgct gcgtaaaaga tacggaagga atgtctcctg ctaaggtata taagctggtg
     3001 ggagaaaatg aaaacctata tttaaaaatg acggacagcc ggtataaagg gaccacctat
     3061 gatgtggaac gggaaaagga catgatgcta tggctggaag gaaagctgcc tgttccaaag
     3121 gtcctgcact ttgaacggca tgatggctgg agcaatctgc tcatgagtga ggccgatggc
     3181 gtcctttgct cggaagagta tgaagatgaa caaagccctg aaaagattat cgagctgtat
     3241 gcggagtgca tcaggctctt tcactccatc gacatatcgg attgtcccta tacgaatagc
     3301 ttagacagcc gcttagccga attggattac ttactgaata acgatctggc cgatgtggat
     3361 tgcgaaaact gggaagagga cactccattt aaagatccgc gcgagctgta tgatttttta
     3421 aagacggaaa agcccgaaga ggaacttgtc ttttcccacg gcgacctggg agacagcaac
     3481 atctttgtga aagatggcaa agtaagtggc tttattgatc ttgggagaag cggcagggcg
     3541 gacaagtggt atgacattgc cttctgcgtc cggtcgctca gggaggatat cggggaagaa
     3601 cagtatgtcg agctattttt tgacttactg gggatcaagc ctgattggga gaaaataaaa
     3661 tattatattt tactggatga attgttttag ctgtcagacc aagtttactc atatatactt
     3721 tagattgatt taaaacttca tttttaattt aaaaggatct aggtgaagat cctttttgat
     3781 aatctcatga ccaaaatccc ttaacgtgag ttttcgttcc actgagcgtc agaccccgta
     3841 gaaaagatca aaggatcttc ttgagatcct ttttttctgc gcgtaatctg ctgcttgcaa
     3901 acaaaaaaac caccgctacc agcggtggtt tgtttgccgg atcaagagct accaactctt
     3961 tttccgaagg taactggctt cagcagagcg cagataccaa atactgttct tctagtgtag
     4021 ccgtagttag gccaccactt caagaactct gtagcaccgc ctacatacct cgctctgcta
     4081 atcctgttac cagtggctgc tgccagtggc gataagtcgt gtcttaccgg gttggactca
     4141 agacgatagt taccggataa ggcgcagcgg tcgggctgaa cggggggttc gtgcacacag
     4201 cccagcttgg agcgaacgac ctacaccgaa ctgagatacc tacagcgtga gctatgagaa
     4261 agcgccacgc ttcccgaagg gagaaaggcg gacaggtatc cggtaagcgg cagggtcgga
     4321 acaggagagc gcacgaggga gcttccaggg ggaaacgcct ggtatcttta tagtcctgtc
     4381 gggtttcgcc acctctgact tgagcgtcga tttttgtgat gctcgtcagg ggggcggagc
     4441 ctatggaaaa acgccagcaa cgcggccttt ttacggttcc tgctcggatc tgttggaccg
     4501 gacagtagtc atggttgatg ggctgcctgt atcgagtggt gattttgtgc cgagctgccg
     4561 gtcggggagc tgttggctgg ctggtggcag gatatattgt ggtgtaaaca aattgacgct
     4621 tagacaactt aataacacat tgcggacgtt tttaatgtac tggggttgaa cactctgtgc
     4681 cgaattcgga tccggaggtc aacatggtgg agcacgacac tctggtctac tccaaaaatg
     4741 tcaaagatac agtctcagaa gatcaaaggg ctattgagac ttttcaacaa aggataattt
     4801 cgggaaacct cctcggattc cattgcccag ctatctgtca cttcatcgaa aggacagtag
     4861 aaaaggaagg tggctcctac aaatgccatc attgcgataa aggaaaggct atcattcaag
     4921 atctctctgc cgacagtggt cccaaagatg gacccccacc cacgaggagc atcgtggaaa
     4981 aagaagaggt tccaaccacg tctacaaagc aagtggattg atgtgataac atggtggagc
     5041 acgacactct ggtctactcc aaaaatgtca aagatacagt ctcagaagat caaagggcta
     5101 ttgagacttt tcaacaaagg ataatttcgg gaaacctcct cggattccat tgcccagcta
     5161 tctgtcactt catcgaaagg acagtagaaa aggaaggtgg ctcctacaaa tgccatcatt
     5221 gcgataaagg aaaggctatc attcaagatc tctctgccga cagtggtccc aaagatggac
     5281 ccccacccac gaggagcatc gtggaaaaag aagaggttcc aaccacgtct acaaagcaag
     5341 tggattgatg tgacatctcc actgacgtaa gggatgacgc acaatcccac tatccttcgc
     5401 aagacccttc ctctatataa ggaagttcat ttcatttgga gaggacacgc tcgagtataa
     5461 gagctcattt ttacaacaat taccaacaac aacaaacaac aaacaacatt acaattacat
     5521 ttacaattat cgatacaatg ggatttgttc tcttttcaca attgccttca tttcttcttg
     5581 tctctacact tctcttattc ctagtaatat cccactcttg ccgtgcaggt aagtttctgc
     5641 ttctaccttt gatatatata taataattat cattaattag tagtaatata atatttcaaa
     5701 tatttttttc aaaataaaag aatgtagtat atagcaattg cttttctgta gtttataagt
     5761 gtgtatattt taatttataa cttttctaat atatgaccaa aatttgttga tgtgcaggag
     5821 gtcgcaactt aaaagaatta tccatgcttg aaaggcatga aaattggatg gttcatcatg
     5881 gacgtgtata caaagatgat atagaaaaag aacaccgctt caagacattc aaggaaaacg
     5941 ttgagttcat cgaatctttc aacaagaacg gaactcaacg ttataagcta gccgtcaata
     6001 aatatgctga tctgaccact gaggaattca caacatcatt tatggggctc gacacttcat
     6061 tactatccca gcaagaatca acagctacaa caacgtcctt taaatatgat agtgtgactg
     6121 aagtgccgaa tagcatggac tggagaaaga gagggagtgt cacaggagtc aaggatcaag
     6181 gtgtatgtgg atgttgttgg gcattttctg cggccgcggc tatagaagga gcatatcaaa
     6241 ttgcaaacaa cgaactaatc tctctttcag agcaacaact attggattgc tctacgcaga
     6301 acaaaggctg caacggaggt ttaatgacga atgcattcga ttttatcata gaaaatggtg
     6361 gaatttcaag ggaatcagac tatgaatacc taggtgaaca gtacacatgc agaagccgag
     6421 agaaaacagc agcagtgcaa ataagtagtt ataaagtcgt gcctgaaggt gaaacatcac
     6481 tattacaagc cgtaactaaa cagccagtgt ccattggaat agctgctagc caagatttac
     6541 agttttacgc gggaggaact tatgacggaa actgtgccga tcaaattaac catgctgtaa
     6601 cagcgatagg atatggaact gatgaggaag gtcagaaata ttggttgttg aagaattcat
     6661 ggggaacaag ttggggcgag aatgggttta tgaaaattat aagagattct ggggatcctt
     6721 caggtctttg tgatatcgca aagatgtcat cttatccaaa catagcatga gcttctctag
     6781 ctagagtcga tcgacaagct cgagtttctc cataataatg tgtgagtagt tcccagataa
     6841 gggaattagg gttcctatag ggtttcgctc atgtgttgag catataagaa acccttagta
     6901 tgtatttgta tttgtaaaat acttctatca ataaaatttc taattcctaa aaccaaaatc
     6961 cagtactaaa atccagatcg ctgcaagagg atgcacatgt gaccgaggga cacgaagtga
     7021 tccgtttaaa ctatcagtgt ttgacaggat atattggcgg gtaaacctaa gagaaaagag
     7081 cgtttattag aataatcgga tatttaaaag ggcgtgaaaa ggtttatccg ttcgtccatt
     7141 tgtatgtgcc agc
//
