# Supplementary material for: Bioengineering secreted proteases converts divergent Rcr3 orthologs and paralogs into extracellular immune co-receptors
Source: bioRxiv preprint, doi:10.1101/2024.02.14.580413, version 2 (2024-05-23)
Supplement: Dataset S2 [file 580413_file07.zip › S2_Dataset/pJK100-047.gb]

LOCUS       pJK100-047              7150 bp    DNA     circular UNA 29-JAN-2024
DEFINITION  pL2M-2x35S::NtPR1a-P0R1P2R3R4R5P6.
ACCESSION   urn.local...2ct8-ecqffy4
VERSION     urn.local...2ct8-ecqffy4
KEYWORDS    .
SOURCE      
  ORGANISM  .
FEATURES             Location/Qualifiers
     misc_feature    1..2785
                     /note="pVS1ori short"
                     /note="Derived using Geneious Prime 2023.1.2 'Annotate
                     from Database' based on nucleotide similarity"
                     /label="pVS1ori short"
     CDS             193..822
                     /note="StaA; similar to IncC2"
                     /codon_start=1
                     /transl_table=11
                     /product="pVS1 partitioning protein"
                     /protein_id="AAD19678.1"
                     /db_xref="GI:4378781"
                     /note="Derived using Geneious Prime 2023.1.2 'Annotate
                     from Database' based on protein similarity"
                     /label="pVS1 partitioning protein CDS"
     CDS             843..1058
                     /note="ORF3; not required for stable maintenance"
                     /codon_start=1
                     /transl_table=11
                     /product="hypothetical protein"
                     /protein_id="AAD19679.1"
                     /db_xref="GI:4378782"
                     /note="Derived using Geneious Prime 2023.1.2 'Annotate
                     from Database' based on protein similarity"
                     /label="hypothetical protein CDS"
     misc_feature    1089..1101
                     /name="KorB box"
                     /note="KorB box"
                     /note="Derived using Geneious Prime 2023.1.2 'Annotate
                     from Database' based on nucleotide similarity"
                     /label="KorB box"
     CDS             1217..2323
                     /note="RepA"
                     /transl_table=11
                     /product="pVS1 replication protein"
                     /protein_id="AAD19680.1"
                     /db_xref="GI:4378783"
                     /note="Derived using Geneious Prime 2023.1.2 'Annotate
                     from Database' based on protein similarity"
                     /label="pVS1 replication protein CDS"
     rep_origin      2389..2583
                     /note="pVS1 origin of replication"
                     /note="Derived using Geneious Prime 2023.1.2 'Annotate
                     from Database' based on nucleotide similarity"
                     /label="pVS1 origin of replication rep origin"
     misc_feature    2389..2396
                     /note="DnaA box"
                     /note="Derived using Geneious Prime 2023.1.2 'Annotate
                     from Database' based on nucleotide similarity"
                     /label="DnaA box"
     repeat_region   2400..2483
                     /note="21 bp repeats"
                     /rpt_type="direct"
                     /note="Derived using Geneious Prime 2023.1.2 'Annotate
                     from Database' based on nucleotide similarity"
                     /label="21 bp repeats repeat region"
     misc_feature    2484..2575
                     /note="AT-rich region"
                     /note="Derived using Geneious Prime 2023.1.2 'Annotate
                     from Database' based on nucleotide similarity"
                     /label="AT-rich region"
     misc_feature    2576..2583
                     /note="DnaA box"
                     /note="Derived using Geneious Prime 2023.1.2 'Annotate
                     from Database' based on nucleotide similarity"
                     /label="DnaA box"
     promoter        2791..2895
                     /gene="bla"
                     /note="AmpR promoter"
                     /note="Derived using Geneious Prime 2023.1.2 'Annotate
                     from Database' based on nucleotide similarity"
                     /label="bla promoter"
     CDS             2896..3690
                     /gene="aphA"
                     /function="kanamycin resistance"
                     /codon_start=1
                     /transl_table=11
                     /product="aminoglycoside 3'-phosphotransferase"
                     /protein_id="ADZ30886.1"
                     /db_xref="GI:325559604"
                     /note="Derived using Geneious Prime 2023.1.2 'Annotate
                     from Database' based on protein similarity"
                     /label="aphA CDS"
     terminator      3691..3838
                     /Note="Beta-lactamase TEM terminator"
                     /note="Derived using Geneious Prime 2023.1.2 'Annotate
                     from Database' based on nucleotide similarity"
                     /label="bla terminator"
     terminator      complement(3840..3878)
                     /name="Tndr"
                     /note="rho independent terminator"
                     /note="Derived using Geneious Prime 2023.1.2 'Annotate
                     from Database' based on nucleotide similarity"
                     /label="Tndr"
     rep_origin      3881..4449
                     /direction="RIGHT"
                     /note="high-copy-number ColE1/pMB1/pBR322/pUC origin of 
                     replication; ori"
                     /note="Derived using Geneious Prime 2023.1.2 'Annotate
                     from Database' based on nucleotide similarity"
                     /label="ori rep origin"
     misc_RNA        3897..4449
                     /name="RNA-II"
                     /note="Derived using Geneious Prime 2023.1.2 'Annotate
                     from Database' based on nucleotide similarity"
                     /label="RNA-II"
     terminator      complement(3898..3931)
                     /name="Tndr"
                     /note="rho independent terminator"
                     /note="Derived using Geneious Prime 2023.1.2 'Annotate
                     from Database' based on nucleotide similarity"
                     /label="Tndr"
     misc_RNA        complement(3900..4007)
                     /name="RNA-I"
                     /note="Derived using Geneious Prime 2023.1.2 'Annotate
                     from Database' based on nucleotide similarity"
                     /label="RNA-I"
     misc_feature    4516..4662
                     /note="LB; left border. Identical to sequence near
                     agrocinopine synthase on Agrobacterium tumefaciens strain
                     1D1460 plasmid pTi1D1460 (CP032929 nucleotides 161,573 -
                     161,719). "
                     /note="Derived using Geneious Prime 2023.1.2 'Annotate
                     from Database' based on nucleotide similarity"
                     /label="LB; left border"
     misc_feature    4585..4609
                     /note="T-DNA left border sequence (Thole et al., (2007)
                     Plant Physiol 145:1211-1219)"
                     /note="Derived using Geneious Prime 2023.1.2 'Annotate
                     from Database' based on nucleotide similarity"
                     /label="misc"
     promoter        4700..5443
                     /note="Double CaMV 35S"
                     /note="Derived using Geneious Prime 2023.1.2 'Annotate
                     from Database' based on nucleotide similarity"
                     /label="2x35S pro (Plant Parts Kit)"
     misc_feature    5476..5530
                     /note="TMV Omega; translational enhancer from the tobacco
                     mosaic virus 5'-leader sequence (Gallie et al., 1988)"
                     /note="Derived using Geneious Prime 2023.1.2 'Annotate
                     from Database' based on nucleotide similarity"
                     /label="TMV Omega (Plant parts kit)"
     sig_peptide     5538..5627
                     /peptide="MGFVLFSQLPSFLLVSTLLLFLVISHSCRA"
                     /note="Derived using Geneious Prime 2023.1.2 'Annotate
                     from Database' based on protein similarity"
                     /label="signal peptide"
     CDS             5538..5627
                     /codon_start=1
                     /transl_table=1
                     /note="Nicotiana tabacum PR1a signal peptide (AA 1 to 30)"
                     /note="Derived using Geneious Prime 2023.1.2 'Annotate
                     from Database' based on protein similarity"
                     /label="NtPR1a SP CDS"
     CDS             join(5628,5818..5822)
                     /label="linker CDS"
     intron          5629..5817
                     /Note="Portable intron (PIV2 aka IV2)"
                     /note="Derived using Geneious Prime 2023.1.2 'Annotate
                     from Database' based on nucleotide similarity"
                     /label="PIV2"
     CDS             <5823..>6125
                     /gene="pip1"
                     /product="phytophthora-inhibited protease 1"
                     /protein_id="ABG23376.1"
                     /db_xref="GI:108937128"
                     /note="Derived using Geneious Prime 2020.1.1 'Annotate
                     from Database' based on nucleotide similarity"
                     /label="Pip1 pro-domain fragment CDS"
     CDS             <6126..>6206
                     /gene="Rcr3"
                     /note="required for Cf-2-dependent disease resistance"
                     /product="cysteine protease"
                     /protein_id="AAM19207.1"
                     /db_xref="GI:20334373"
                     /note="Derived using Geneious Prime 2020.1.1 'Annotate
                     from Database' based on nucleotide similarity"
                     /label="Rcr3pim fragment 1 CDS"
     CDS             <6207..>6311
                     /gene="pip1"
                     /product="phytophthora-inhibited protease 1"
                     /protein_id="ABG23376.1"
                     /db_xref="GI:108937128"
                     /note="Derived using Geneious Prime 2020.1.1 'Annotate
                     from Database' based on nucleotide similarity"
                     /label="Pip1 fragment 2 CDS"
     CDS             <6312..>6380
                     /gene="Rcr3"
                     /note="required for Cf-2-dependent disease resistance"
                     /product="cysteine protease"
                     /protein_id="AAM19207.1"
                     /db_xref="GI:20334373"
                     /note="Derived using Geneious Prime 2020.1.1 'Annotate
                     from Database' based on nucleotide similarity"
                     /label="Rcr3pim fragment 3 CDS"
     CDS             <6381..>6503
                     /gene="Rcr3"
                     /note="required for Cf-2-dependent disease resistance"
                     /product="cysteine protease"
                     /protein_id="AAM19207.1"
                     /db_xref="GI:20334373"
                     /note="Derived using Geneious Prime 2020.1.1 'Annotate
                     from Database' based on nucleotide similarity"
                     /label="Rcr3pim fragment 4 CDS"
     CDS             <6504..>6641
                     /gene="Rcr3"
                     /note="required for Cf-2-dependent disease resistance"
                     /product="cysteine protease"
                     /protein_id="AAM19207.1"
                     /db_xref="GI:20334373"
                     /note="Derived using Geneious Prime 2020.1.1 'Annotate
                     from Database' based on nucleotide similarity"
                     /label="Rcr3pim fragment 5 CDS"
     CDS             <6642..6767
                     /gene="pip1"
                     /product="phytophthora-inhibited protease 1"
                     /protein_id="ABG23376.1"
                     /db_xref="GI:108937128"
                     /note="Derived using Geneious Prime 2020.1.1 'Annotate
                     from Database' based on nucleotide similarity"
                     /label="Pip1 fragment 6 CDS"
     terminator      6772..6975
                     /note="CaMV poly(A) signal; cauliflower mosaic virus
                     polyadenylation signal"
                     /note="Plant parts kit"
                     /note="Derived using Geneious Prime 2023.1.2 'Annotate
                     from Database' based on nucleotide similarity"
                     /label="35S terminator"
     misc_feature    complement(7021..7146)
                     /note="RB; Right border. Identical to sequence near
                     D-nopaline dehydrogenase on Agrobacterium tumefaciens
                     strain 1D1460 plasmid pTi1D1460. Partial RB overdrive
                     sequence (CP032929 nucleotides 186,435 - 186,560)."
                     /label="RB partial overdrive sequence"
     misc_feature    7039..7063
                     /note="T-DNA right border sequence (Thole et al., (2007)
                     Plant Physiol 145:1211-1219)"
                     /note="Derived using Geneious Prime 2023.1.2 'Annotate
                     from Database' based on nucleotide similarity"
                     /label="misc"
ORIGIN      
        1 cgtgcggctg catgaaatcc tggccggttt gtctgatgcc aagctggcgg cctggccggc
       61 cagcttggcc gctgaagaaa ccgagcgccg ccgtctaaaa aggtgatgtg tatttgagta
      121 aaacagcttg cgtcatgcgg tcgctgcgta tatgatgcga tgagtaaata aacaaatacg
      181 caaggggaac gcatgaaggt tatcgctgta cttaaccaga aaggcgggtc aggcaagacg
      241 accatcgcaa cccatctagc ccgcgccctg caactcgccg gggccgatgt tctgttagtc
      301 gattccgatc cccagggcag tgcccgcgat tgggcggccg tgcgggaaga tcaaccgcta
      361 accgttgtcg gcatcgaccg cccgacgatt gaccgcgacg tgaaggccat cggccggcgc
      421 gacttcgtag tgatcgacgg agcgccccag gcggcggact tggctgtgtc cgcgatcaag
      481 gcagccgact tcgtgctgat tccggtgcag ccaagccctt acgacatatg ggccaccgcc
      541 gacctggtgg agctggttaa gcagcgcatt gaggtcacgg atggaaggct acaagcggcc
      601 tttgtcgtgt cgcgggcgat caaaggcacg cgcatcggcg gtgaggttgc cgaggcgctg
      661 gccgggtacg agctgcccat tcttgagtcc cgtatcacgc agcgcgtgag ctacccaggc
      721 actgccgccg ccggcacaac cgttcttgaa tcagaacccg agggcgacgc tgcccgcgag
      781 gtccaggcgc tggccgctga aattaaatca aaactcattt gagttaatga ggtaaagaga
      841 aaatgagcaa aagcacaaac acgctaagtg ccggccgtcc gagcgcacgc agcagcaagg
      901 ctgcaacgtt ggccagcctg gcagacacgc cagccatgaa gcgggtcaac tttcagttgc
      961 cggcggagga tcacaccaag ctgaagatgt acgcggtacg ccaaggcaag accattaccg
     1021 agctgctatc tgaatacatc gcgcagctac cagagtaaat gagcaaatga ataaatgagt
     1081 agatgaattt tagcggctaa aggaggcggc atggaaaatc aagaacaacc aggcaccgac
     1141 gccgtggaat gccccatgtg tggaggaacg ggcggttggc caggcgtaag cggctgggtt
     1201 gtctgccggc cctgcaatgg cactggaacc cccaagcccg aggaatcggc gtgacggtcg
     1261 caaaccatcc ggcccggtac aaatcggcgc ggcgctgggt gatgacctgg tggagaagtt
     1321 gaaggccgcg caggccgccc agcggcaacg catcgaggca gaagcacgcc ccggtgaatc
     1381 gtggcaagcg gccgctgatc gaatccgcaa agaatcccgg caaccgccgg cagccggtgc
     1441 gccgtcgatt aggaagccgc ccaagggcga cgagcaacca gattttttcg ttccgatgct
     1501 ctatgacgtg ggcacccgcg atagtcgcag catcatggac gtggccgttt tccgtctgtc
     1561 gaagcgtgac cgacgagctg gcgaggtgat ccgctacgag cttccagacg ggcacgtaga
     1621 ggtttccgca gggccggccg gcatggccag tgtgtgggat tacgacctgg tactgatggc
     1681 ggtttcccat ctaaccgaat ccatgaaccg ataccgggaa gggaagggag acaagcccgg
     1741 ccgcgtgttc cgtccacacg ttgcggacgt actcaagttc tgccggcgag ccgatggcgg
     1801 aaagcagaaa gacgacctgg tagaaacctg cattcggtta aacaccacgc acgttgccat
     1861 gcagcgtacg aagaaggcca agaacggccg cctggtgacg gtatccgagg gtgaagcctt
     1921 gattagccgc tacaagatcg taaagagcga aaccgggcgg ccggagtaca tcgagatcga
     1981 gctagctgat tggatgtacc gcgagatcac agaaggcaag aacccggacg tgctgacggt
     2041 tcaccccgat tactttttga tcgatcccgg catcggccgt tttctctacc gcctggcacg
     2101 ccgcgccgca ggcaaggcag aagccagatg gttgttcaag acgatctacg aacgcagtgg
     2161 cagcgccgga gagttcaaga agttctgttt caccgtgcgc aagctgatcg ggtcaaatga
     2221 cctgccggag tacgatttga aggaggaggc ggggcaggct ggcccgatcc tagtcatgcg
     2281 ctaccgcaac ctgatcgagg gcgaagcatc cgccggttcc taatgtacgg agcagatgct
     2341 agggcaaatt gccctagcag gggaaaaagg tcgaaaaagc ttctttcctg tggatagcac
     2401 gtacattggg aacccaaagc cgtacattgg gaaccggaac ccgtacattg ggaacccaaa
     2461 gccgtacatt gggaaccggt cacacatgta agtgactgat ataaaagaga aaaaaggcga
     2521 tttttccgcc taaaactctt taaaacttat taaaactctt aaaacccgcc tggcctgtgc
     2581 ataactgtct ggccagcgca cagccgaaca gctgcaaaaa gcgcctaccc ttcggtcgct
     2641 gcgctcccta cgccccgccg cttcgcgtcg gcctatcgcg gccgctggcc gctcaaaaat
     2701 ggctggccta cggccaggca atctaccagg gcgcggacaa gccgcgccgt cgccactcga
     2761 ccgccggcgc ccacatcaag gctccgagtg cgcggaaccc ctatttgttt atttttctaa
     2821 atacattcaa atatgtatcc gctcatgaga caataaccct gataaatgct tcaataatat
     2881 tgaaaaagga agagtatggc taaaatgaga atatcaccgg aattgaaaaa actgatcgaa
     2941 aaataccgct gcgtaaaaga tacggaagga atgtctcctg ctaaggtata taagctggtg
     3001 ggagaaaatg aaaacctata tttaaaaatg acggacagcc ggtataaagg gaccacctat
     3061 gatgtggaac gggaaaagga catgatgcta tggctggaag gaaagctgcc tgttccaaag
     3121 gtcctgcact ttgaacggca tgatggctgg agcaatctgc tcatgagtga ggccgatggc
     3181 gtcctttgct cggaagagta tgaagatgaa caaagccctg aaaagattat cgagctgtat
     3241 gcggagtgca tcaggctctt tcactccatc gacatatcgg attgtcccta tacgaatagc
     3301 ttagacagcc gcttagccga attggattac ttactgaata acgatctggc cgatgtggat
     3361 tgcgaaaact gggaagagga cactccattt aaagatccgc gcgagctgta tgatttttta
     3421 aagacggaaa agcccgaaga ggaacttgtc ttttcccacg gcgacctggg agacagcaac
     3481 atctttgtga aagatggcaa agtaagtggc tttattgatc ttgggagaag cggcagggcg
     3541 gacaagtggt atgacattgc cttctgcgtc cggtcgctca gggaggatat cggggaagaa
     3601 cagtatgtcg agctattttt tgacttactg gggatcaagc ctgattggga gaaaataaaa
     3661 tattatattt tactggatga attgttttag ctgtcagacc aagtttactc atatatactt
     3721 tagattgatt taaaacttca tttttaattt aaaaggatct aggtgaagat cctttttgat
     3781 aatctcatga ccaaaatccc ttaacgtgag ttttcgttcc actgagcgtc agaccccgta
     3841 gaaaagatca aaggatcttc ttgagatcct ttttttctgc gcgtaatctg ctgcttgcaa
     3901 acaaaaaaac caccgctacc agcggtggtt tgtttgccgg atcaagagct accaactctt
     3961 tttccgaagg taactggctt cagcagagcg cagataccaa atactgttct tctagtgtag
     4021 ccgtagttag gccaccactt caagaactct gtagcaccgc ctacatacct cgctctgcta
     4081 atcctgttac cagtggctgc tgccagtggc gataagtcgt gtcttaccgg gttggactca
     4141 agacgatagt taccggataa ggcgcagcgg tcgggctgaa cggggggttc gtgcacacag
     4201 cccagcttgg agcgaacgac ctacaccgaa ctgagatacc tacagcgtga gctatgagaa
     4261 agcgccacgc ttcccgaagg gagaaaggcg gacaggtatc cggtaagcgg cagggtcgga
     4321 acaggagagc gcacgaggga gcttccaggg ggaaacgcct ggtatcttta tagtcctgtc
     4381 gggtttcgcc acctctgact tgagcgtcga tttttgtgat gctcgtcagg ggggcggagc
     4441 ctatggaaaa acgccagcaa cgcggccttt ttacggttcc tgctcggatc tgttggaccg
     4501 gacagtagtc atggttgatg ggctgcctgt atcgagtggt gattttgtgc cgagctgccg
     4561 gtcggggagc tgttggctgg ctggtggcag gatatattgt ggtgtaaaca aattgacgct
     4621 tagacaactt aataacacat tgcggacgtt tttaatgtac tggggttgaa cactctgtgc
     4681 cgaattcgga tccggaggtc aacatggtgg agcacgacac tctggtctac tccaaaaatg
     4741 tcaaagatac agtctcagaa gatcaaaggg ctattgagac ttttcaacaa aggataattt
     4801 cgggaaacct cctcggattc cattgcccag ctatctgtca cttcatcgaa aggacagtag
     4861 aaaaggaagg tggctcctac aaatgccatc attgcgataa aggaaaggct atcattcaag
     4921 atctctctgc cgacagtggt cccaaagatg gacccccacc cacgaggagc atcgtggaaa
     4981 aagaagaggt tccaaccacg tctacaaagc aagtggattg atgtgataac atggtggagc
     5041 acgacactct ggtctactcc aaaaatgtca aagatacagt ctcagaagat caaagggcta
     5101 ttgagacttt tcaacaaagg ataatttcgg gaaacctcct cggattccat tgcccagcta
     5161 tctgtcactt catcgaaagg acagtagaaa aggaaggtgg ctcctacaaa tgccatcatt
     5221 gcgataaagg aaaggctatc attcaagatc tctctgccga cagtggtccc aaagatggac
     5281 ccccacccac gaggagcatc gtggaaaaag aagaggttcc aaccacgtct acaaagcaag
     5341 tggattgatg tgacatctcc actgacgtaa gggatgacgc acaatcccac tatccttcgc
     5401 aagacccttc ctctatataa ggaagttcat ttcatttgga gaggacacgc tcgagtataa
     5461 gagctcattt ttacaacaat taccaacaac aacaaacaac aaacaacatt acaattacat
     5521 ttacaattat cgatacaatg ggatttgttc tcttttcaca attgccttca tttcttcttg
     5581 tctctacact tctcttattc ctagtaatat cccactcttg ccgtgcaggt aagtttctgc
     5641 ttctaccttt gatatatata taataattat cattaattag tagtaatata atatttcaaa
     5701 tatttttttc aaaataaaag aatgtagtat atagcaattg cttttctgta gtttataagt
     5761 gtgtatattt taatttataa cttttctaat atatgaccaa aatttgttga tgtgcaggag
     5821 gtcgcaactt aaaagaatta tccatgcttg aaaggcatga aaattggatg gttcatcatg
     5881 gacgtgtata caaagatgat atagaaaaag aacaccgctt caagacattc aaggaaaacg
     5941 ttgagttcat cgaatctttc aacaagaacg gaactcaacg ttataagcta gccgtcaata
     6001 aatatgctga tctgaccact gaggaattca caacatcatt tatggggctc gacacttcat
     6061 tactatccca gcaagaatca acagctacaa caacgtcctt taaatatgat agtgtgactg
     6121 aagtgccgtc taacttggac tggagagagt ctggggctgt cactcaagtg aaacatcaag
     6181 gtcgatgtgg atgttgctgg gcgttttctg cggccgcggc tatagaagga gcatatcaaa
     6241 ttgcaaacaa cgaactaatc tctctttcag agcaacaact attggattgc tctacgcaga
     6301 acaaaggctg caacggaggt ttaatgacga atgcattcga ttttatcata gaaaatggtg
     6361 gaatttcaag ggaatcagac tatgaatacc taggtgaaca gtacacatgc agaagccgag
     6421 agaaaacagc agcagtgcaa ataagtagtt ataaagtcgt gcctgaaggt gaaacatcac
     6481 tattacaagc cgtaactaaa cagccagtgt ccattggaat agctgctagc caagatttac
     6541 agttttacgc gggaggaact tatgacggaa actgtgccga tcaaattaac catgctgtaa
     6601 cagcgatagg atatggaact gatgaggaag gtcagaaata ttggatagtg aagaattcat
     6661 gggggagtga ttggggtgag gaaggatata tgagaattgc tagagatgtt ggagttgatg
     6721 gtggccattg tggcattgca aaggttgcgt cgttccctac tgcttgagct tctctagcta
     6781 gagtcgatcg acaagctcga gtttctccat aataatgtgt gagtagttcc cagataaggg
     6841 aattagggtt cctatagggt ttcgctcatg tgttgagcat ataagaaacc cttagtatgt
     6901 atttgtattt gtaaaatact tctatcaata aaatttctaa ttcctaaaac caaaatccag
     6961 tactaaaatc cagatcgctg caagaggatg cacatgtgac cgagggacac gaagtgatcc
     7021 gtttaaacta tcagtgtttg acaggatata ttggcgggta aacctaagag aaaagagcgt
     7081 ttattagaat aatcggatat ttaaaagggc gtgaaaaggt ttatccgttc gtccatttgt
     7141 atgtgccagc
//
