# Supplementary material for: Bioengineering secreted proteases converts divergent Rcr3 orthologs and paralogs into extracellular immune co-receptors
Source: bioRxiv preprint, doi:10.1101/2024.02.14.580413, version 2 (2024-05-23)
Supplement: Dataset S2 [file 580413_file07.zip › S2_Dataset/pJK235-043.gb]

LOCUS       pJK235-043              8841 bp    DNA     circular UNA 29-JAN-2024
DEFINITION  pL2M-P19//2x35S::NtPR1a-P0P1P2R3P5i2-P6i8.
ACCESSION   urn.local...2d0x-ecqffzr
VERSION     urn.local...2d0x-ecqffzr
KEYWORDS    .
SOURCE      
  ORGANISM  .
FEATURES             Location/Qualifiers
     misc_feature    1..2785
                     /note="pVS1ori short"
                     /note="Derived using Geneious Prime 2023.1.2 'Annotate
                     from Database' based on nucleotide similarity"
                     /label="pVS1ori short"
     CDS             193..822
                     /note="StaA; similar to IncC2"
                     /codon_start=1
                     /transl_table=11
                     /product="pVS1 partitioning protein"
                     /protein_id="AAD19678.1"
                     /db_xref="GI:4378781"
                     /note="Derived using Geneious Prime 2023.1.2 'Annotate
                     from Database' based on protein similarity"
                     /label="pVS1 partitioning protein CDS"
     CDS             843..1058
                     /note="ORF3; not required for stable maintenance"
                     /codon_start=1
                     /transl_table=11
                     /product="hypothetical protein"
                     /protein_id="AAD19679.1"
                     /db_xref="GI:4378782"
                     /note="Derived using Geneious Prime 2023.1.2 'Annotate
                     from Database' based on protein similarity"
                     /label="hypothetical protein CDS"
     misc_feature    1089..1101
                     /name="KorB box"
                     /note="KorB box"
                     /note="Derived using Geneious Prime 2023.1.2 'Annotate
                     from Database' based on nucleotide similarity"
                     /label="KorB box"
     CDS             1217..2323
                     /note="RepA"
                     /transl_table=11
                     /product="pVS1 replication protein"
                     /protein_id="AAD19680.1"
                     /db_xref="GI:4378783"
                     /note="Derived using Geneious Prime 2023.1.2 'Annotate
                     from Database' based on protein similarity"
                     /label="pVS1 replication protein CDS"
     rep_origin      2389..2583
                     /note="pVS1 origin of replication"
                     /note="Derived using Geneious Prime 2023.1.2 'Annotate
                     from Database' based on nucleotide similarity"
                     /label="pVS1 origin of replication rep origin"
     misc_feature    2389..2396
                     /note="DnaA box"
                     /note="Derived using Geneious Prime 2023.1.2 'Annotate
                     from Database' based on nucleotide similarity"
                     /label="DnaA box"
     repeat_region   2400..2483
                     /note="21 bp repeats"
                     /rpt_type="direct"
                     /note="Derived using Geneious Prime 2023.1.2 'Annotate
                     from Database' based on nucleotide similarity"
                     /label="21 bp repeats repeat region"
     misc_feature    2484..2575
                     /note="AT-rich region"
                     /note="Derived using Geneious Prime 2023.1.2 'Annotate
                     from Database' based on nucleotide similarity"
                     /label="AT-rich region"
     misc_feature    2576..2583
                     /note="DnaA box"
                     /note="Derived using Geneious Prime 2023.1.2 'Annotate
                     from Database' based on nucleotide similarity"
                     /label="DnaA box"
     promoter        2791..2895
                     /gene="bla"
                     /note="AmpR promoter"
                     /note="Derived using Geneious Prime 2023.1.2 'Annotate
                     from Database' based on nucleotide similarity"
                     /label="bla promoter"
     CDS             2896..3690
                     /gene="aphA"
                     /function="kanamycin resistance"
                     /codon_start=1
                     /transl_table=11
                     /product="aminoglycoside 3'-phosphotransferase"
                     /protein_id="ADZ30886.1"
                     /db_xref="GI:325559604"
                     /note="Derived using Geneious Prime 2023.1.2 'Annotate
                     from Database' based on protein similarity"
                     /label="aphA CDS"
     terminator      3691..3838
                     /Note="Beta-lactamase TEM terminator"
                     /note="Derived using Geneious Prime 2023.1.2 'Annotate
                     from Database' based on nucleotide similarity"
                     /label="bla terminator"
     terminator      complement(3840..3878)
                     /name="Tndr"
                     /note="rho independent terminator"
                     /note="Derived using Geneious Prime 2023.1.2 'Annotate
                     from Database' based on nucleotide similarity"
                     /label="Tndr"
     rep_origin      3881..4449
                     /direction="RIGHT"
                     /note="high-copy-number ColE1/pMB1/pBR322/pUC origin of 
                     replication; ori"
                     /note="Derived using Geneious Prime 2023.1.2 'Annotate
                     from Database' based on nucleotide similarity"
                     /label="ori rep origin"
     misc_RNA        3897..4449
                     /name="RNA-II"
                     /note="Derived using Geneious Prime 2023.1.2 'Annotate
                     from Database' based on nucleotide similarity"
                     /label="RNA-II"
     terminator      complement(3898..3931)
                     /name="Tndr"
                     /note="rho independent terminator"
                     /note="Derived using Geneious Prime 2023.1.2 'Annotate
                     from Database' based on nucleotide similarity"
                     /label="Tndr"
     misc_RNA        complement(3900..4007)
                     /name="RNA-I"
                     /note="Derived using Geneious Prime 2023.1.2 'Annotate
                     from Database' based on nucleotide similarity"
                     /label="RNA-I"
     misc_feature    4516..4662
                     /note="LB; left border. Identical to sequence near
                     agrocinopine synthase on Agrobacterium tumefaciens strain
                     1D1460 plasmid pTi1D1460 (CP032929 nucleotides 161,573 -
                     161,719). "
                     /note="Derived using Geneious Prime 2023.1.2 'Annotate
                     from Database' based on nucleotide similarity"
                     /label="LB; left border"
     misc_feature    4585..4609
                     /note="T-DNA left border sequence (Thole et al., (2007)
                     Plant Physiol 145:1211-1219)"
                     /note="Derived using Geneious Prime 2023.1.2 'Annotate
                     from Database' based on nucleotide similarity"
                     /label="misc"
     terminator      complement(4701..5408)
                     /note="OCS terminator"
                     /note="octopine synthase terminator"
                     /note="Derived using Geneious Prime 2023.1.2 'Annotate
                     from Database' based on nucleotide similarity"
                     /label="OCS terminator"
     CDS             complement(5416..5934)
                     /gene="p19"
                     /note="Tombusvirus RNA silencing suppressor 19 kDa
                     protein; similar to CAC01277.1; characterized in PubMed ID
                     18944038"
                     /codon_start=1
                     /transl_table=11
                     /product="RNA silencing suppressor 19 kDa protein"
                     /protein_id="AIN46664.1"
                     /db_xref="GI:684152027"
                     /note="Derived using Geneious Prime 2023.1.2 'Annotate
                     from Database' based on protein similarity"
                     /label="p19 CDS"
     promoter        complement(5939..6319)
                     /note="mas1'-2' mannopine synthase promoter; mas2' drives
                     MCS2 ORF; mas1' truncated by 96 nt; enhancer elements,
                     TATA box, and start codon missing"
                     /note="Derived using Geneious Prime 2023.1.2 'Annotate
                     from Database' based on nucleotide similarity"
                     /label="truncated MAS promoter"
     promoter        6359..7102
                     /note="Double CaMV 35S"
                     /note="Derived using Geneious Prime 2023.1.2 'Annotate
                     from Database' based on nucleotide similarity"
                     /label="2x35S pro (Plant Parts Kit)"
     misc_feature    7135..7189
                     /note="TMV Omega; translational enhancer from the tobacco
                     mosaic virus 5'-leader sequence (Gallie et al., 1988)"
                     /note="Derived using Geneious Prime 2023.1.2 'Annotate
                     from Database' based on nucleotide similarity"
                     /label="TMV Omega (Plant parts kit)"
     sig_peptide     7197..7286
                     /peptide="MGFVLFSQLPSFLLVSTLLLFLVISHSCRA"
                     /note="Derived using Geneious Prime 2023.1.2 'Annotate
                     from Database' based on protein similarity"
                     /label="signal peptide"
     CDS             7197..7286
                     /codon_start=1
                     /transl_table=1
                     /note="Nicotiana tabacum PR1a signal peptide (AA 1 to 30)"
                     /note="Derived using Geneious Prime 2023.1.2 'Annotate
                     from Database' based on protein similarity"
                     /label="NtPR1a SP CDS"
     CDS             join(7287,7477..>7481)
                     /label="GlyGly-Linker"
     intron          7288..7476
                     /Note="Portable intron (PIV2 aka IV2)"
                     /note="Derived using Geneious Prime 2023.1.2 'Annotate
                     from Database' based on nucleotide similarity"
                     /label="PIV2"
     CDS             <7482..>7784
                     /label="PIP1 #0"
     CDS             <7785..>7868
                     /label="PIP1 #1"
     CDS             <7869..>7967
                     /label="PIP1 #2"
     CDS             <7968..>8039
                     /label="RCR3 #3"
     CDS             <8040..>8159
                     /label="PIP1 #4"
     CDS             <8160..>8300
                     /gene="pip1"
                     /codon_start=1
                     /product="phytophthora-inhibited protease 1"
                     /protein_id="ABG23376.1"
                     /db_xref="GI:108937128"
                     /label="PIP1 - Part 5"
     Mutation        8184..8186
                     /created_by="User"
                     /modified_by="User"
                     /label="N>S"
     Mutation        8187..8189
                     /created_by="User"
                     /modified_by="User"
                     /label="D>Q"
     Mutation        8190..8192
                     /created_by="User"
                     /modified_by="User"
                     /label="E>D"
     Mutation        8193..8195
                     /created_by="User"
                     /modified_by="User"
                     /label="F>L"
     Mutation        8196..8198
                     /created_by="User"
                     /modified_by="User"
                     /label="H>Q"
     Mutation        8199..8201
                     /created_by="User"
                     /label="M>F"
     Mutation        8205..8207
                     /created_by="User"
                     /label="G>A"
     Mutation        8208..8210
                     /created_by="User"
                     /label="S>G"
     Mutation        8226..8228
                     /created_by="User"
                     /label="S>N"
     Mutation        8232..8234
                     /created_by="User"
                     /label="N>A"
     Mutation        8235..8237
                     /created_by="User"
                     /label="S>D"
     Mutation        8238..8240
                     /created_by="User"
                     /label="R>Q"
     Mutation        8241..8243
                     /created_by="User"
                     /label="L>I"
     CDS             <8301..8429
                     /label="PIP1 - Part 6"
     Mutation        8304..8306
                     /created_by="User"
                     /label="I"
     Mutation        8307..8309
                     /created_by="User"
                     /label="V"
     Mutation        8325..8327
                     /created_by="User"
                     /modified_by="User"
                     /label="S"
     Mutation        8328..8330
                     /created_by="User"
                     /modified_by="User"
                     /label="D"
     Mutation        8358..8360
                     /created_by="User"
                     /label="A"
     Mutation        8367..8369
                     /created_by="User"
                     /modified_by="User"
                     /label="V"
     Mutation        8373..8375
                     /created_by="User"
                     /modified_by="User"
                     /label="V"
     Mutation        8376..8378
                     /created_by="User"
                     /modified_by="User"
                     /label="S"
     Mutation        8379..8381
                     /created_by="User"
                     /label="G"
     Mutation        8385..8387
                     /created_by="User"
                     /label="H"
     Mutation        8391..8393
                     /created_by="User"
                     /label="G"
     Mutation        8403..8405
                     /created_by="User"
                     /modified_by="User"
                     /label="V"
     Mutation        8406..8408
                     /created_by="User"
                     /modified_by="User"
                     /label="A"
     Mutation        8412..8414
                     /created_by="User"
                     /label="F"
     Mutation        8418..8423
                     /created_by="User"
                     /label="T>NI"
     terminator      8434..8637
                     /note="CaMV poly(A) signal; cauliflower mosaic virus
                     polyadenylation signal"
                     /note="Plant parts kit"
                     /note="Derived using Geneious Prime 2023.1.2 'Annotate
                     from Database' based on nucleotide similarity"
                     /label="35S terminator"
     misc_feature    complement(8683..8837)
                     /note="RB; Right border. Identical to sequence near
                     D-nopaline dehydrogenase on Agrobacterium tumefaciens
                     strain 1D1460 plasmid pTi1D1460 (CP032929 nucleotides
                     186,435 - 186,589). "
                     /note="Derived using Geneious Prime 2023.1.2 'Annotate
                     from Database' based on nucleotide similarity"
                     /label="RB"
     misc_feature    8701..8725
                     /note="T-DNA right border sequence (Thole et al., (2007)
                     Plant Physiol 145:1211-1219)"
                     /note="Derived using Geneious Prime 2023.1.2 'Annotate
                     from Database' based on nucleotide similarity"
                     /label="misc"
ORIGIN      
        1 cgtgcggctg catgaaatcc tggccggttt gtctgatgcc aagctggcgg cctggccggc
       61 cagcttggcc gctgaagaaa ccgagcgccg ccgtctaaaa aggtgatgtg tatttgagta
      121 aaacagcttg cgtcatgcgg tcgctgcgta tatgatgcga tgagtaaata aacaaatacg
      181 caaggggaac gcatgaaggt tatcgctgta cttaaccaga aaggcgggtc aggcaagacg
      241 accatcgcaa cccatctagc ccgcgccctg caactcgccg gggccgatgt tctgttagtc
      301 gattccgatc cccagggcag tgcccgcgat tgggcggccg tgcgggaaga tcaaccgcta
      361 accgttgtcg gcatcgaccg cccgacgatt gaccgcgacg tgaaggccat cggccggcgc
      421 gacttcgtag tgatcgacgg agcgccccag gcggcggact tggctgtgtc cgcgatcaag
      481 gcagccgact tcgtgctgat tccggtgcag ccaagccctt acgacatatg ggccaccgcc
      541 gacctggtgg agctggttaa gcagcgcatt gaggtcacgg atggaaggct acaagcggcc
      601 tttgtcgtgt cgcgggcgat caaaggcacg cgcatcggcg gtgaggttgc cgaggcgctg
      661 gccgggtacg agctgcccat tcttgagtcc cgtatcacgc agcgcgtgag ctacccaggc
      721 actgccgccg ccggcacaac cgttcttgaa tcagaacccg agggcgacgc tgcccgcgag
      781 gtccaggcgc tggccgctga aattaaatca aaactcattt gagttaatga ggtaaagaga
      841 aaatgagcaa aagcacaaac acgctaagtg ccggccgtcc gagcgcacgc agcagcaagg
      901 ctgcaacgtt ggccagcctg gcagacacgc cagccatgaa gcgggtcaac tttcagttgc
      961 cggcggagga tcacaccaag ctgaagatgt acgcggtacg ccaaggcaag accattaccg
     1021 agctgctatc tgaatacatc gcgcagctac cagagtaaat gagcaaatga ataaatgagt
     1081 agatgaattt tagcggctaa aggaggcggc atggaaaatc aagaacaacc aggcaccgac
     1141 gccgtggaat gccccatgtg tggaggaacg ggcggttggc caggcgtaag cggctgggtt
     1201 gtctgccggc cctgcaatgg cactggaacc cccaagcccg aggaatcggc gtgacggtcg
     1261 caaaccatcc ggcccggtac aaatcggcgc ggcgctgggt gatgacctgg tggagaagtt
     1321 gaaggccgcg caggccgccc agcggcaacg catcgaggca gaagcacgcc ccggtgaatc
     1381 gtggcaagcg gccgctgatc gaatccgcaa agaatcccgg caaccgccgg cagccggtgc
     1441 gccgtcgatt aggaagccgc ccaagggcga cgagcaacca gattttttcg ttccgatgct
     1501 ctatgacgtg ggcacccgcg atagtcgcag catcatggac gtggccgttt tccgtctgtc
     1561 gaagcgtgac cgacgagctg gcgaggtgat ccgctacgag cttccagacg ggcacgtaga
     1621 ggtttccgca gggccggccg gcatggccag tgtgtgggat tacgacctgg tactgatggc
     1681 ggtttcccat ctaaccgaat ccatgaaccg ataccgggaa gggaagggag acaagcccgg
     1741 ccgcgtgttc cgtccacacg ttgcggacgt actcaagttc tgccggcgag ccgatggcgg
     1801 aaagcagaaa gacgacctgg tagaaacctg cattcggtta aacaccacgc acgttgccat
     1861 gcagcgtacg aagaaggcca agaacggccg cctggtgacg gtatccgagg gtgaagcctt
     1921 gattagccgc tacaagatcg taaagagcga aaccgggcgg ccggagtaca tcgagatcga
     1981 gctagctgat tggatgtacc gcgagatcac agaaggcaag aacccggacg tgctgacggt
     2041 tcaccccgat tactttttga tcgatcccgg catcggccgt tttctctacc gcctggcacg
     2101 ccgcgccgca ggcaaggcag aagccagatg gttgttcaag acgatctacg aacgcagtgg
     2161 cagcgccgga gagttcaaga agttctgttt caccgtgcgc aagctgatcg ggtcaaatga
     2221 cctgccggag tacgatttga aggaggaggc ggggcaggct ggcccgatcc tagtcatgcg
     2281 ctaccgcaac ctgatcgagg gcgaagcatc cgccggttcc taatgtacgg agcagatgct
     2341 agggcaaatt gccctagcag gggaaaaagg tcgaaaaagc ttctttcctg tggatagcac
     2401 gtacattggg aacccaaagc cgtacattgg gaaccggaac ccgtacattg ggaacccaaa
     2461 gccgtacatt gggaaccggt cacacatgta agtgactgat ataaaagaga aaaaaggcga
     2521 tttttccgcc taaaactctt taaaacttat taaaactctt aaaacccgcc tggcctgtgc
     2581 ataactgtct ggccagcgca cagccgaaca gctgcaaaaa gcgcctaccc ttcggtcgct
     2641 gcgctcccta cgccccgccg cttcgcgtcg gcctatcgcg gccgctggcc gctcaaaaat
     2701 ggctggccta cggccaggca atctaccagg gcgcggacaa gccgcgccgt cgccactcga
     2761 ccgccggcgc ccacatcaag gctccgagtg cgcggaaccc ctatttgttt atttttctaa
     2821 atacattcaa atatgtatcc gctcatgaga caataaccct gataaatgct tcaataatat
     2881 tgaaaaagga agagtatggc taaaatgaga atatcaccgg aattgaaaaa actgatcgaa
     2941 aaataccgct gcgtaaaaga tacggaagga atgtctcctg ctaaggtata taagctggtg
     3001 ggagaaaatg aaaacctata tttaaaaatg acggacagcc ggtataaagg gaccacctat
     3061 gatgtggaac gggaaaagga catgatgcta tggctggaag gaaagctgcc tgttccaaag
     3121 gtcctgcact ttgaacggca tgatggctgg agcaatctgc tcatgagtga ggccgatggc
     3181 gtcctttgct cggaagagta tgaagatgaa caaagccctg aaaagattat cgagctgtat
     3241 gcggagtgca tcaggctctt tcactccatc gacatatcgg attgtcccta tacgaatagc
     3301 ttagacagcc gcttagccga attggattac ttactgaata acgatctggc cgatgtggat
     3361 tgcgaaaact gggaagagga cactccattt aaagatccgc gcgagctgta tgatttttta
     3421 aagacggaaa agcccgaaga ggaacttgtc ttttcccacg gcgacctggg agacagcaac
     3481 atctttgtga aagatggcaa agtaagtggc tttattgatc ttgggagaag cggcagggcg
     3541 gacaagtggt atgacattgc cttctgcgtc cggtcgctca gggaggatat cggggaagaa
     3601 cagtatgtcg agctattttt tgacttactg gggatcaagc ctgattggga gaaaataaaa
     3661 tattatattt tactggatga attgttttag ctgtcagacc aagtttactc atatatactt
     3721 tagattgatt taaaacttca tttttaattt aaaaggatct aggtgaagat cctttttgat
     3781 aatctcatga ccaaaatccc ttaacgtgag ttttcgttcc actgagcgtc agaccccgta
     3841 gaaaagatca aaggatcttc ttgagatcct ttttttctgc gcgtaatctg ctgcttgcaa
     3901 acaaaaaaac caccgctacc agcggtggtt tgtttgccgg atcaagagct accaactctt
     3961 tttccgaagg taactggctt cagcagagcg cagataccaa atactgttct tctagtgtag
     4021 ccgtagttag gccaccactt caagaactct gtagcaccgc ctacatacct cgctctgcta
     4081 atcctgttac cagtggctgc tgccagtggc gataagtcgt gtcttaccgg gttggactca
     4141 agacgatagt taccggataa ggcgcagcgg tcgggctgaa cggggggttc gtgcacacag
     4201 cccagcttgg agcgaacgac ctacaccgaa ctgagatacc tacagcgtga gctatgagaa
     4261 agcgccacgc ttcccgaagg gagaaaggcg gacaggtatc cggtaagcgg cagggtcgga
     4321 acaggagagc gcacgaggga gcttccaggg ggaaacgcct ggtatcttta tagtcctgtc
     4381 gggtttcgcc acctctgact tgagcgtcga tttttgtgat gctcgtcagg ggggcggagc
     4441 ctatggaaaa acgccagcaa cgcggccttt ttacggttcc tgctcggatc tgttggaccg
     4501 gacagtagtc atggttgatg ggctgcctgt atcgagtggt gattttgtgc cgagctgccg
     4561 gtcggggagc tgttggctgg ctggtggcag gatatattgt ggtgtaaaca aattgacgct
     4621 tagacaactt aataacacat tgcggacgtt tttaatgtac tggggttgaa cactctgtgc
     4681 cgaattcgga tccagcggtc ctgctgagcc tcgacatgtt gtcgcaaaat tcgccctgga
     4741 cccgcccaac gatttgtcgt cactgtcaag gtttgacctg cacttcattt ggggcccaca
     4801 tacaccaaaa aaatgctgca taattctcgg ggcagcaagt cggttacccg gccgccgtgc
     4861 tggaccgggt tgaatggtgc ccgtaacttt cggtagagcg gacggccaat actcaacttc
     4921 aaggaatctc acccatgcgc gccggcgggg aaccggagtt cccttcagtg agcgttatta
     4981 gttcgccgct cggtgtgtcg tagatactag cccctggggc acttttgaaa tttgaataag
     5041 atttatgtaa tcagtctttt aggtttgacc ggttctgccg ctttttttaa aattggattt
     5101 gtaataataa aacgcaattg tttgttattg tggcgctcta tcatagatgt cgctataaac
     5161 ctattcagca caatatattg ttttcatttt aatattgtac atataagtag tagggtacaa
     5221 tcagtaaatt gaacggagaa tattattcat aaaaatacga tagtaacggg tgatatattc
     5281 attagaatga accgaaaccg gcggtaagga tctgagctac acatgctcag gttttttaca
     5341 acgtgcacaa cagaattgaa agcaaatatc atgcgatcat aggcttctcg catatctcat
     5401 taaagcagga caagcttact cgctttcttt ttcgaaagtt tgagtacctt cagggcatcc
     5461 tcttgataca ttactttcca cttcgattgg ggcaagctgt agcagttctt gcttagaccg
     5521 aattgccatc tcacagagat gctgaagagt tcgcgaccct ccagaaacgg tgatactaac
     5581 tcctcgaaac cgaatactat aggtacatcc gatctggtcg aaaccgaaaa atcgagatgc
     5641 tgcatagtta accgaatctc ccgtccaaga tccaaggact ctgtgcagtg aagcttccgt
     5701 cctgtcgtat ctgagatatc tcttaaatac aactttcccg aaaccccagc tttccttgaa
     5761 accaagggga ttatcttgat tcgaattcgt ctcatcgtta tgtagccgcc actcagtcca
     5821 actcggactt tcgtcaggaa gtttgaaggg agaagtggta cctcctgatc ctccatccca
     5881 acgttcactg ttagcttgtt ccctagcgtc gtttccttgt atagctcgtt ccatcattcg
     5941 atttggtgta tcgagattgg ttatgaaatt cagatgctag tgtaatgtat tggtaatttg
     6001 ggaagatata ataggaagca aggctattta tccatttctg aaaaggcgaa atggcgtcac
     6061 cgcgagcgtc acgcgcattc cgttcttgct gtaaagcgtt gtttggtaca cttttgacta
     6121 gcgaggcttg gcgtgtcagc gtatctattc aaaagtcgtt aatggctgcg gatcaagaaa
     6181 aagttggaat agaaacagaa tacccgcgaa attcaggccc ggttgccatg tcctacacgc
     6241 cgaaataaac gaccaaatta gtagaaaaat aaaaactgac taggatactt acgtcacgtc
     6301 ttgcgcactg atttgaaaaa tctcaatata aactccgcaa gaattcaagc ttggaggtca
     6361 acatggtgga gcacgacact ctggtctact ccaaaaatgt caaagataca gtctcagaag
     6421 atcaaagggc tattgagact tttcaacaaa ggataatttc gggaaacctc ctcggattcc
     6481 attgcccagc tatctgtcac ttcatcgaaa ggacagtaga aaaggaaggt ggctcctaca
     6541 aatgccatca ttgcgataaa ggaaaggcta tcattcaaga tctctctgcc gacagtggtc
     6601 ccaaagatgg acccccaccc acgaggagca tcgtggaaaa agaagaggtt ccaaccacgt
     6661 ctacaaagca agtggattga tgtgataaca tggtggagca cgacactctg gtctactcca
     6721 aaaatgtcaa agatacagtc tcagaagatc aaagggctat tgagactttt caacaaagga
     6781 taatttcggg aaacctcctc ggattccatt gcccagctat ctgtcacttc atcgaaagga
     6841 cagtagaaaa ggaaggtggc tcctacaaat gccatcattg cgataaagga aaggctatca
     6901 ttcaagatct ctctgccgac agtggtccca aagatggacc cccacccacg aggagcatcg
     6961 tggaaaaaga agaggttcca accacgtcta caaagcaagt ggattgatgt gacatctcca
     7021 ctgacgtaag ggatgacgca caatcccact atccttcgca agacccttcc tctatataag
     7081 gaagttcatt tcatttggag aggacacgct cgagtataag agctcatttt tacaacaatt
     7141 accaacaaca acaaacaaca aacaacatta caattacatt tacaattatc gatacaatgg
     7201 gatttgttct cttttcacaa ttgccttcat ttcttcttgt ctctacactt ctcttattcc
     7261 tagtaatatc ccactcttgc cgtgcaggta agtttctgct tctacctttg atatatatat
     7321 aataattatc attaattagt agtaatataa tatttcaaat atttttttca aaataaaaga
     7381 atgtagtata tagcaattgc ttttctgtag tttataagtg tgtatatttt aatttataac
     7441 ttttctaata tatgaccaaa atttgttgat gtgcaggagg tcgcaactta aaagaattat
     7501 ccatgcttga aaggcatgaa aattggatgg ttcatcatgg acgtgtatac aaagatgata
     7561 tagaaaaaga acaccgcttc aagacattca aggaaaacgt tgagttcatc gaatctttca
     7621 acaagaacgg aactcaacgt tataagctag ccgtcaataa atatgctgat ctgaccactg
     7681 aggaattcac aacatcattt atggggctcg acacttcatt actatcccag caagaatcaa
     7741 cagctacaac aacgtccttt aaatatgata gtgtgactga agtgccgaat agcatggact
     7801 ggagaaagag agggagtgtc acaggagtca aggatcaagg tgtatgtgga tgttgttggg
     7861 cattttctgc ggccgcggct atagaaggag catatcaaat tgcaaacaac gaactaatct
     7921 ctctttcaga gcaacaacta ttggattgct ctacgcagaa caaaggctgc aacggaggtt
     7981 taatgacgaa tgcattcgat tttatcatag aaaatggtgg aatttcaagg gaatcagact
     8041 atccttatga agaagctcaa aatgtttgca agaccgaaca accagcagca gttactatca
     8101 atggctacga agtcgtacca tctgacgagt catcgttgtt gaaagctgta gtgaatcagc
     8161 ctatttctgt tggtattgcg gctagccaag atttacagtt ttacgcggga ggaatatatg
     8221 atggaaactg tgccgatcaa attaatcatg cagtgacagt tataggttat gggacaagtg
     8281 aagaagatgg tacaaaatat tggttgttga agaattcatg gggaacaagt tggggcgagg
     8341 aagggtatat gagaattata agagattctg gggatccttc aggtctttgt gatatcgcaa
     8401 agatgtcatc ttatccaaac atagcatgag cttctctagc tagagtcgat cgacaagctc
     8461 gagtttctcc ataataatgt gtgagtagtt cccagataag ggaattaggg ttcctatagg
     8521 gtttcgctca tgtgttgagc atataagaaa cccttagtat gtatttgtat ttgtaaaata
     8581 cttctatcaa taaaatttct aattcctaaa accaaaatcc agtactaaaa tccagatcgc
     8641 tactagagga tgcacatgtg accgagggac acgaagtgat ccgtttaaac tatcagtgtt
     8701 tgacaggata tattggcggg taaacctaag agaaaagagc gtttattaga ataatcggat
     8761 atttaaaagg gcgtgaaaag gtttatccgt tcgtccattt gtatgtgcat gccaaccaca
     8821 gggttcccct cgggagtcag c
//
