# Supplementary material for: Bioengineering secreted proteases converts divergent Rcr3 orthologs and paralogs into extracellular immune co-receptors
Source: bioRxiv preprint, doi:10.1101/2024.02.14.580413, version 2 (2024-05-23)
Supplement: Dataset S2 [file 580413_file07.zip › S2_Dataset/pJK100-022.gb]

LOCUS       pJK100-022              7162 bp    DNA     circular UNA 29-JAN-2024
DEFINITION  pL2M-2x35S::NtPR1a-P0P1R2P3R4P5R6.
ACCESSION   urn.local...2csp-ecqffy1
VERSION     urn.local...2csp-ecqffy1
KEYWORDS    .
SOURCE      
  ORGANISM  .
FEATURES             Location/Qualifiers
     misc_feature    1..2785
                     /note="pVS1ori short"
                     /note="Derived using Geneious Prime 2023.1.2 'Annotate
                     from Database' based on nucleotide similarity"
                     /label="pVS1ori short"
     CDS             193..822
                     /note="StaA; similar to IncC2"
                     /codon_start=1
                     /transl_table=11
                     /product="pVS1 partitioning protein"
                     /protein_id="AAD19678.1"
                     /db_xref="GI:4378781"
                     /note="Derived using Geneious Prime 2023.1.2 'Annotate
                     from Database' based on protein similarity"
                     /label="pVS1 partitioning protein CDS"
     CDS             843..1058
                     /note="ORF3; not required for stable maintenance"
                     /codon_start=1
                     /transl_table=11
                     /product="hypothetical protein"
                     /protein_id="AAD19679.1"
                     /db_xref="GI:4378782"
                     /note="Derived using Geneious Prime 2023.1.2 'Annotate
                     from Database' based on protein similarity"
                     /label="hypothetical protein CDS"
     misc_feature    1089..1101
                     /name="KorB box"
                     /note="KorB box"
                     /note="Derived using Geneious Prime 2023.1.2 'Annotate
                     from Database' based on nucleotide similarity"
                     /label="KorB box"
     CDS             1217..2323
                     /note="RepA"
                     /transl_table=11
                     /product="pVS1 replication protein"
                     /protein_id="AAD19680.1"
                     /db_xref="GI:4378783"
                     /note="Derived using Geneious Prime 2023.1.2 'Annotate
                     from Database' based on protein similarity"
                     /label="pVS1 replication protein CDS"
     rep_origin      2389..2583
                     /note="pVS1 origin of replication"
                     /note="Derived using Geneious Prime 2023.1.2 'Annotate
                     from Database' based on nucleotide similarity"
                     /label="pVS1 origin of replication rep origin"
     misc_feature    2389..2396
                     /note="DnaA box"
                     /note="Derived using Geneious Prime 2023.1.2 'Annotate
                     from Database' based on nucleotide similarity"
                     /label="DnaA box"
     repeat_region   2400..2483
                     /note="21 bp repeats"
                     /rpt_type="direct"
                     /note="Derived using Geneious Prime 2023.1.2 'Annotate
                     from Database' based on nucleotide similarity"
                     /label="21 bp repeats repeat region"
     misc_feature    2484..2575
                     /note="AT-rich region"
                     /note="Derived using Geneious Prime 2023.1.2 'Annotate
                     from Database' based on nucleotide similarity"
                     /label="AT-rich region"
     misc_feature    2576..2583
                     /note="DnaA box"
                     /note="Derived using Geneious Prime 2023.1.2 'Annotate
                     from Database' based on nucleotide similarity"
                     /label="DnaA box"
     promoter        2791..2895
                     /gene="bla"
                     /note="AmpR promoter"
                     /note="Derived using Geneious Prime 2023.1.2 'Annotate
                     from Database' based on nucleotide similarity"
                     /label="bla promoter"
     CDS             2896..3690
                     /gene="aphA"
                     /function="kanamycin resistance"
                     /codon_start=1
                     /transl_table=11
                     /product="aminoglycoside 3'-phosphotransferase"
                     /protein_id="ADZ30886.1"
                     /db_xref="GI:325559604"
                     /note="Derived using Geneious Prime 2023.1.2 'Annotate
                     from Database' based on protein similarity"
                     /label="aphA CDS"
     terminator      3691..3838
                     /Note="Beta-lactamase TEM terminator"
                     /note="Derived using Geneious Prime 2023.1.2 'Annotate
                     from Database' based on nucleotide similarity"
                     /label="bla terminator"
     terminator      complement(3840..3878)
                     /name="Tndr"
                     /note="rho independent terminator"
                     /note="Derived using Geneious Prime 2023.1.2 'Annotate
                     from Database' based on nucleotide similarity"
                     /label="Tndr"
     rep_origin      3881..4449
                     /direction="RIGHT"
                     /note="high-copy-number ColE1/pMB1/pBR322/pUC origin of 
                     replication; ori"
                     /note="Derived using Geneious Prime 2023.1.2 'Annotate
                     from Database' based on nucleotide similarity"
                     /label="ori rep origin"
     misc_RNA        3897..4449
                     /name="RNA-II"
                     /note="Derived using Geneious Prime 2023.1.2 'Annotate
                     from Database' based on nucleotide similarity"
                     /label="RNA-II"
     terminator      complement(3898..3931)
                     /name="Tndr"
                     /note="rho independent terminator"
                     /note="Derived using Geneious Prime 2023.1.2 'Annotate
                     from Database' based on nucleotide similarity"
                     /label="Tndr"
     misc_RNA        complement(3900..4007)
                     /name="RNA-I"
                     /note="Derived using Geneious Prime 2023.1.2 'Annotate
                     from Database' based on nucleotide similarity"
                     /label="RNA-I"
     misc_feature    4516..4662
                     /note="LB; left border. Identical to sequence near
                     agrocinopine synthase on Agrobacterium tumefaciens strain
                     1D1460 plasmid pTi1D1460 (CP032929 nucleotides 161,573 -
                     161,719). "
                     /note="Derived using Geneious Prime 2023.1.2 'Annotate
                     from Database' based on nucleotide similarity"
                     /label="LB; left border"
     misc_feature    4585..4609
                     /note="T-DNA left border sequence (Thole et al., (2007)
                     Plant Physiol 145:1211-1219)"
                     /note="Derived using Geneious Prime 2023.1.2 'Annotate
                     from Database' based on nucleotide similarity"
                     /label="misc"
     promoter        4700..5443
                     /note="Double CaMV 35S"
                     /note="Derived using Geneious Prime 2023.1.2 'Annotate
                     from Database' based on nucleotide similarity"
                     /label="2x35S pro (Plant Parts Kit)"
     misc_feature    5476..5530
                     /note="TMV Omega; translational enhancer from the tobacco
                     mosaic virus 5'-leader sequence (Gallie et al., 1988)"
                     /note="Derived using Geneious Prime 2023.1.2 'Annotate
                     from Database' based on nucleotide similarity"
                     /label="TMV Omega (Plant parts kit)"
     sig_peptide     5538..5627
                     /peptide="MGFVLFSQLPSFLLVSTLLLFLVISHSCRA"
                     /note="Derived using Geneious Prime 2023.1.2 'Annotate
                     from Database' based on protein similarity"
                     /label="signal peptide"
     CDS             5538..5627
                     /codon_start=1
                     /transl_table=1
                     /note="Nicotiana tabacum PR1a signal peptide (AA 1 to 30)"
                     /note="Derived using Geneious Prime 2023.1.2 'Annotate
                     from Database' based on protein similarity"
                     /label="NtPR1a SP CDS"
     CDS             join(5628,5818..5822)
                     /label="linker CDS"
     intron          5629..5817
                     /Note="Portable intron (PIV2 aka IV2)"
                     /note="Derived using Geneious Prime 2023.1.2 'Annotate
                     from Database' based on nucleotide similarity"
                     /label="PIV2"
     CDS             <5823..>6125
                     /gene="pip1"
                     /product="phytophthora-inhibited protease 1"
                     /protein_id="ABG23376.1"
                     /db_xref="GI:108937128"
                     /note="Derived using Geneious Prime 2020.1.1 'Annotate
                     from Database' based on nucleotide similarity"
                     /label="Pip1 pro-domain fragment CDS"
     CDS             <6126..>6206
                     /gene="pip1"
                     /product="phytophthora-inhibited protease 1"
                     /protein_id="ABG23376.1"
                     /db_xref="GI:108937128"
                     /note="Derived using Geneious Prime 2020.1.1 'Annotate
                     from Database' based on nucleotide similarity"
                     /label="Pip1 fragment 1 CDS"
     CDS             <6207..>6311
                     /gene="Rcr3"
                     /note="required for Cf-2-dependent disease resistance"
                     /product="cysteine protease"
                     /protein_id="AAM19207.1"
                     /db_xref="GI:20334373"
                     /note="Derived using Geneious Prime 2020.1.1 'Annotate
                     from Database' based on nucleotide similarity"
                     /label="Rcr3pim fragment 2 CDS"
     CDS             <6312..>6386
                     /gene="pip1"
                     /product="phytophthora-inhibited protease 1"
                     /protein_id="ABG23376.1"
                     /db_xref="GI:108937128"
                     /note="Derived using Geneious Prime 2020.1.1 'Annotate
                     from Database' based on nucleotide similarity"
                     /label="Pip1 fragment 3 CDS"
     CDS             <6387..>6509
                     /gene="Rcr3"
                     /note="required for Cf-2-dependent disease resistance"
                     /product="cysteine protease"
                     /protein_id="AAM19207.1"
                     /db_xref="GI:20334373"
                     /note="Derived using Geneious Prime 2020.1.1 'Annotate
                     from Database' based on nucleotide similarity"
                     /label="Rcr3pim fragment 4 CDS"
     CDS             <6510..>6650
                     /gene="pip1"
                     /product="phytophthora-inhibited protease 1"
                     /protein_id="ABG23376.1"
                     /db_xref="GI:108937128"
                     /note="Derived using Geneious Prime 2020.1.1 'Annotate
                     from Database' based on nucleotide similarity"
                     /label="Pip1 fragment 5 CDS"
     CDS             <6651..6779
                     /gene="Rcr3"
                     /note="required for Cf-2-dependent disease resistance"
                     /product="cysteine protease"
                     /protein_id="AAM19207.1"
                     /db_xref="GI:20334373"
                     /note="Derived using Geneious Prime 2020.1.1 'Annotate
                     from Database' based on nucleotide similarity"
                     /label="Rcr3pim fragment 6 CDS"
     terminator      6784..6987
                     /note="CaMV poly(A) signal; cauliflower mosaic virus
                     polyadenylation signal"
                     /note="Plant parts kit"
                     /note="Derived using Geneious Prime 2023.1.2 'Annotate
                     from Database' based on nucleotide similarity"
                     /label="35S terminator"
     misc_feature    complement(7033..7158)
                     /note="RB; Right border. Identical to sequence near
                     D-nopaline dehydrogenase on Agrobacterium tumefaciens
                     strain 1D1460 plasmid pTi1D1460. Partial RB overdrive
                     sequence (CP032929 nucleotides 186,435 - 186,560)."
                     /label="RB partial overdrive sequence"
     misc_feature    7051..7075
                     /note="T-DNA right border sequence (Thole et al., (2007)
                     Plant Physiol 145:1211-1219)"
                     /note="Derived using Geneious Prime 2023.1.2 'Annotate
                     from Database' based on nucleotide similarity"
                     /label="misc"
ORIGIN      
        1 cgtgcggctg catgaaatcc tggccggttt gtctgatgcc aagctggcgg cctggccggc
       61 cagcttggcc gctgaagaaa ccgagcgccg ccgtctaaaa aggtgatgtg tatttgagta
      121 aaacagcttg cgtcatgcgg tcgctgcgta tatgatgcga tgagtaaata aacaaatacg
      181 caaggggaac gcatgaaggt tatcgctgta cttaaccaga aaggcgggtc aggcaagacg
      241 accatcgcaa cccatctagc ccgcgccctg caactcgccg gggccgatgt tctgttagtc
      301 gattccgatc cccagggcag tgcccgcgat tgggcggccg tgcgggaaga tcaaccgcta
      361 accgttgtcg gcatcgaccg cccgacgatt gaccgcgacg tgaaggccat cggccggcgc
      421 gacttcgtag tgatcgacgg agcgccccag gcggcggact tggctgtgtc cgcgatcaag
      481 gcagccgact tcgtgctgat tccggtgcag ccaagccctt acgacatatg ggccaccgcc
      541 gacctggtgg agctggttaa gcagcgcatt gaggtcacgg atggaaggct acaagcggcc
      601 tttgtcgtgt cgcgggcgat caaaggcacg cgcatcggcg gtgaggttgc cgaggcgctg
      661 gccgggtacg agctgcccat tcttgagtcc cgtatcacgc agcgcgtgag ctacccaggc
      721 actgccgccg ccggcacaac cgttcttgaa tcagaacccg agggcgacgc tgcccgcgag
      781 gtccaggcgc tggccgctga aattaaatca aaactcattt gagttaatga ggtaaagaga
      841 aaatgagcaa aagcacaaac acgctaagtg ccggccgtcc gagcgcacgc agcagcaagg
      901 ctgcaacgtt ggccagcctg gcagacacgc cagccatgaa gcgggtcaac tttcagttgc
      961 cggcggagga tcacaccaag ctgaagatgt acgcggtacg ccaaggcaag accattaccg
     1021 agctgctatc tgaatacatc gcgcagctac cagagtaaat gagcaaatga ataaatgagt
     1081 agatgaattt tagcggctaa aggaggcggc atggaaaatc aagaacaacc aggcaccgac
     1141 gccgtggaat gccccatgtg tggaggaacg ggcggttggc caggcgtaag cggctgggtt
     1201 gtctgccggc cctgcaatgg cactggaacc cccaagcccg aggaatcggc gtgacggtcg
     1261 caaaccatcc ggcccggtac aaatcggcgc ggcgctgggt gatgacctgg tggagaagtt
     1321 gaaggccgcg caggccgccc agcggcaacg catcgaggca gaagcacgcc ccggtgaatc
     1381 gtggcaagcg gccgctgatc gaatccgcaa agaatcccgg caaccgccgg cagccggtgc
     1441 gccgtcgatt aggaagccgc ccaagggcga cgagcaacca gattttttcg ttccgatgct
     1501 ctatgacgtg ggcacccgcg atagtcgcag catcatggac gtggccgttt tccgtctgtc
     1561 gaagcgtgac cgacgagctg gcgaggtgat ccgctacgag cttccagacg ggcacgtaga
     1621 ggtttccgca gggccggccg gcatggccag tgtgtgggat tacgacctgg tactgatggc
     1681 ggtttcccat ctaaccgaat ccatgaaccg ataccgggaa gggaagggag acaagcccgg
     1741 ccgcgtgttc cgtccacacg ttgcggacgt actcaagttc tgccggcgag ccgatggcgg
     1801 aaagcagaaa gacgacctgg tagaaacctg cattcggtta aacaccacgc acgttgccat
     1861 gcagcgtacg aagaaggcca agaacggccg cctggtgacg gtatccgagg gtgaagcctt
     1921 gattagccgc tacaagatcg taaagagcga aaccgggcgg ccggagtaca tcgagatcga
     1981 gctagctgat tggatgtacc gcgagatcac agaaggcaag aacccggacg tgctgacggt
     2041 tcaccccgat tactttttga tcgatcccgg catcggccgt tttctctacc gcctggcacg
     2101 ccgcgccgca ggcaaggcag aagccagatg gttgttcaag acgatctacg aacgcagtgg
     2161 cagcgccgga gagttcaaga agttctgttt caccgtgcgc aagctgatcg ggtcaaatga
     2221 cctgccggag tacgatttga aggaggaggc ggggcaggct ggcccgatcc tagtcatgcg
     2281 ctaccgcaac ctgatcgagg gcgaagcatc cgccggttcc taatgtacgg agcagatgct
     2341 agggcaaatt gccctagcag gggaaaaagg tcgaaaaagc ttctttcctg tggatagcac
     2401 gtacattggg aacccaaagc cgtacattgg gaaccggaac ccgtacattg ggaacccaaa
     2461 gccgtacatt gggaaccggt cacacatgta agtgactgat ataaaagaga aaaaaggcga
     2521 tttttccgcc taaaactctt taaaacttat taaaactctt aaaacccgcc tggcctgtgc
     2581 ataactgtct ggccagcgca cagccgaaca gctgcaaaaa gcgcctaccc ttcggtcgct
     2641 gcgctcccta cgccccgccg cttcgcgtcg gcctatcgcg gccgctggcc gctcaaaaat
     2701 ggctggccta cggccaggca atctaccagg gcgcggacaa gccgcgccgt cgccactcga
     2761 ccgccggcgc ccacatcaag gctccgagtg cgcggaaccc ctatttgttt atttttctaa
     2821 atacattcaa atatgtatcc gctcatgaga caataaccct gataaatgct tcaataatat
     2881 tgaaaaagga agagtatggc taaaatgaga atatcaccgg aattgaaaaa actgatcgaa
     2941 aaataccgct gcgtaaaaga tacggaagga atgtctcctg ctaaggtata taagctggtg
     3001 ggagaaaatg aaaacctata tttaaaaatg acggacagcc ggtataaagg gaccacctat
     3061 gatgtggaac gggaaaagga catgatgcta tggctggaag gaaagctgcc tgttccaaag
     3121 gtcctgcact ttgaacggca tgatggctgg agcaatctgc tcatgagtga ggccgatggc
     3181 gtcctttgct cggaagagta tgaagatgaa caaagccctg aaaagattat cgagctgtat
     3241 gcggagtgca tcaggctctt tcactccatc gacatatcgg attgtcccta tacgaatagc
     3301 ttagacagcc gcttagccga attggattac ttactgaata acgatctggc cgatgtggat
     3361 tgcgaaaact gggaagagga cactccattt aaagatccgc gcgagctgta tgatttttta
     3421 aagacggaaa agcccgaaga ggaacttgtc ttttcccacg gcgacctggg agacagcaac
     3481 atctttgtga aagatggcaa agtaagtggc tttattgatc ttgggagaag cggcagggcg
     3541 gacaagtggt atgacattgc cttctgcgtc cggtcgctca gggaggatat cggggaagaa
     3601 cagtatgtcg agctattttt tgacttactg gggatcaagc ctgattggga gaaaataaaa
     3661 tattatattt tactggatga attgttttag ctgtcagacc aagtttactc atatatactt
     3721 tagattgatt taaaacttca tttttaattt aaaaggatct aggtgaagat cctttttgat
     3781 aatctcatga ccaaaatccc ttaacgtgag ttttcgttcc actgagcgtc agaccccgta
     3841 gaaaagatca aaggatcttc ttgagatcct ttttttctgc gcgtaatctg ctgcttgcaa
     3901 acaaaaaaac caccgctacc agcggtggtt tgtttgccgg atcaagagct accaactctt
     3961 tttccgaagg taactggctt cagcagagcg cagataccaa atactgttct tctagtgtag
     4021 ccgtagttag gccaccactt caagaactct gtagcaccgc ctacatacct cgctctgcta
     4081 atcctgttac cagtggctgc tgccagtggc gataagtcgt gtcttaccgg gttggactca
     4141 agacgatagt taccggataa ggcgcagcgg tcgggctgaa cggggggttc gtgcacacag
     4201 cccagcttgg agcgaacgac ctacaccgaa ctgagatacc tacagcgtga gctatgagaa
     4261 agcgccacgc ttcccgaagg gagaaaggcg gacaggtatc cggtaagcgg cagggtcgga
     4321 acaggagagc gcacgaggga gcttccaggg ggaaacgcct ggtatcttta tagtcctgtc
     4381 gggtttcgcc acctctgact tgagcgtcga tttttgtgat gctcgtcagg ggggcggagc
     4441 ctatggaaaa acgccagcaa cgcggccttt ttacggttcc tgctcggatc tgttggaccg
     4501 gacagtagtc atggttgatg ggctgcctgt atcgagtggt gattttgtgc cgagctgccg
     4561 gtcggggagc tgttggctgg ctggtggcag gatatattgt ggtgtaaaca aattgacgct
     4621 tagacaactt aataacacat tgcggacgtt tttaatgtac tggggttgaa cactctgtgc
     4681 cgaattcgga tccggaggtc aacatggtgg agcacgacac tctggtctac tccaaaaatg
     4741 tcaaagatac agtctcagaa gatcaaaggg ctattgagac ttttcaacaa aggataattt
     4801 cgggaaacct cctcggattc cattgcccag ctatctgtca cttcatcgaa aggacagtag
     4861 aaaaggaagg tggctcctac aaatgccatc attgcgataa aggaaaggct atcattcaag
     4921 atctctctgc cgacagtggt cccaaagatg gacccccacc cacgaggagc atcgtggaaa
     4981 aagaagaggt tccaaccacg tctacaaagc aagtggattg atgtgataac atggtggagc
     5041 acgacactct ggtctactcc aaaaatgtca aagatacagt ctcagaagat caaagggcta
     5101 ttgagacttt tcaacaaagg ataatttcgg gaaacctcct cggattccat tgcccagcta
     5161 tctgtcactt catcgaaagg acagtagaaa aggaaggtgg ctcctacaaa tgccatcatt
     5221 gcgataaagg aaaggctatc attcaagatc tctctgccga cagtggtccc aaagatggac
     5281 ccccacccac gaggagcatc gtggaaaaag aagaggttcc aaccacgtct acaaagcaag
     5341 tggattgatg tgacatctcc actgacgtaa gggatgacgc acaatcccac tatccttcgc
     5401 aagacccttc ctctatataa ggaagttcat ttcatttgga gaggacacgc tcgagtataa
     5461 gagctcattt ttacaacaat taccaacaac aacaaacaac aaacaacatt acaattacat
     5521 ttacaattat cgatacaatg ggatttgttc tcttttcaca attgccttca tttcttcttg
     5581 tctctacact tctcttattc ctagtaatat cccactcttg ccgtgcaggt aagtttctgc
     5641 ttctaccttt gatatatata taataattat cattaattag tagtaatata atatttcaaa
     5701 tatttttttc aaaataaaag aatgtagtat atagcaattg cttttctgta gtttataagt
     5761 gtgtatattt taatttataa cttttctaat atatgaccaa aatttgttga tgtgcaggag
     5821 gtcgcaactt aaaagaatta tccatgcttg aaaggcatga aaattggatg gttcatcatg
     5881 gacgtgtata caaagatgat atagaaaaag aacaccgctt caagacattc aaggaaaacg
     5941 ttgagttcat cgaatctttc aacaagaacg gaactcaacg ttataagcta gccgtcaata
     6001 aatatgctga tctgaccact gaggaattca caacatcatt tatggggctc gacacttcat
     6061 tactatccca gcaagaatca acagctacaa caacgtcctt taaatatgat agtgtgactg
     6121 aagtgccgaa tagcatggac tggagaaaga gagggagtgt cacaggagtc aaggatcaag
     6181 gtgtatgtgg atgttgttgg gcattttctg cagttggatc actagaagga gcctacaaaa
     6241 ttgcaacagg caacttgatg gaattctctg aacaggaact tctcgattgc accaccaaca
     6301 attatggctg cgagggcgga ctaatgactg tcgcttacga cttcttactt cagaacaatg
     6361 gcgggggcat taccacagag actaactatg aatacctagg tgaacagtac acatgcagaa
     6421 gccgagagaa aacagcagca gtgcaaataa gtagttataa agtcgtgcct gaaggtgaaa
     6481 catcactatt acaagccgta actaaacagc ctatttctgt tggtattgcg gctaacgatg
     6541 agtttcatat gtacggaagt ggaatatatg atggaagttg taattctaga ctgaatcatg
     6601 cagtgacagt tataggttat gggacaagtg aagaagatgg tacaaaatat tggttgttga
     6661 agaattcatg gggaacaagt tggggcgaga atgggtttat gaaaattata agagattctg
     6721 gggatccttc aggtctttgt gatatcgcaa agatgtcatc ttatccaaac atagcatgag
     6781 cttctctagc tagagtcgat cgacaagctc gagtttctcc ataataatgt gtgagtagtt
     6841 cccagataag ggaattaggg ttcctatagg gtttcgctca tgtgttgagc atataagaaa
     6901 cccttagtat gtatttgtat ttgtaaaata cttctatcaa taaaatttct aattcctaaa
     6961 accaaaatcc agtactaaaa tccagatcgc tgcaagagga tgcacatgtg accgagggac
     7021 acgaagtgat ccgtttaaac tatcagtgtt tgacaggata tattggcggg taaacctaag
     7081 agaaaagagc gtttattaga ataatcggat atttaaaagg gcgtgaaaag gtttatccgt
     7141 tcgtccattt gtatgtgcca gc
//
