# Supplementary material for: Bioengineering secreted proteases converts divergent Rcr3 orthologs and paralogs into extracellular immune co-receptors
Source: bioRxiv preprint, doi:10.1101/2024.02.14.580413, version 2 (2024-05-23)
Supplement: Dataset S2 [file 580413_file07.zip › S2_Dataset/pJK235-012.gb]

LOCUS       pJK235-012              8838 bp    DNA     circular UNA 29-JAN-2024
DEFINITION  pL2M-P19//2x35S::NtPR1a-P0P1P2R3P5improved4-R6.
ACCESSION   urn.local...2d0w-ecqffzr
VERSION     urn.local...2d0w-ecqffzr
KEYWORDS    .
SOURCE      
  ORGANISM  .
FEATURES             Location/Qualifiers
     misc_feature    1..2785
                     /note="pVS1ori short"
                     /note="Derived using Geneious Prime 2023.1.2 'Annotate
                     from Database' based on nucleotide similarity"
                     /label="pVS1ori short"
     CDS             193..822
                     /note="StaA; similar to IncC2"
                     /codon_start=1
                     /transl_table=11
                     /product="pVS1 partitioning protein"
                     /protein_id="AAD19678.1"
                     /db_xref="GI:4378781"
                     /note="Derived using Geneious Prime 2023.1.2 'Annotate
                     from Database' based on protein similarity"
                     /label="pVS1 partitioning protein CDS"
     CDS             843..1058
                     /note="ORF3; not required for stable maintenance"
                     /codon_start=1
                     /transl_table=11
                     /product="hypothetical protein"
                     /protein_id="AAD19679.1"
                     /db_xref="GI:4378782"
                     /note="Derived using Geneious Prime 2023.1.2 'Annotate
                     from Database' based on protein similarity"
                     /label="hypothetical protein CDS"
     misc_feature    1089..1101
                     /name="KorB box"
                     /note="KorB box"
                     /note="Derived using Geneious Prime 2023.1.2 'Annotate
                     from Database' based on nucleotide similarity"
                     /label="KorB box"
     CDS             1217..2323
                     /note="RepA"
                     /transl_table=11
                     /product="pVS1 replication protein"
                     /protein_id="AAD19680.1"
                     /db_xref="GI:4378783"
                     /note="Derived using Geneious Prime 2023.1.2 'Annotate
                     from Database' based on protein similarity"
                     /label="pVS1 replication protein CDS"
     rep_origin      2389..2583
                     /note="pVS1 origin of replication"
                     /note="Derived using Geneious Prime 2023.1.2 'Annotate
                     from Database' based on nucleotide similarity"
                     /label="pVS1 origin of replication rep origin"
     misc_feature    2389..2396
                     /note="DnaA box"
                     /note="Derived using Geneious Prime 2023.1.2 'Annotate
                     from Database' based on nucleotide similarity"
                     /label="DnaA box"
     repeat_region   2400..2483
                     /note="21 bp repeats"
                     /rpt_type="direct"
                     /note="Derived using Geneious Prime 2023.1.2 'Annotate
                     from Database' based on nucleotide similarity"
                     /label="21 bp repeats repeat region"
     misc_feature    2484..2575
                     /note="AT-rich region"
                     /note="Derived using Geneious Prime 2023.1.2 'Annotate
                     from Database' based on nucleotide similarity"
                     /label="AT-rich region"
     misc_feature    2576..2583
                     /note="DnaA box"
                     /note="Derived using Geneious Prime 2023.1.2 'Annotate
                     from Database' based on nucleotide similarity"
                     /label="DnaA box"
     promoter        2791..2895
                     /gene="bla"
                     /note="AmpR promoter"
                     /note="Derived using Geneious Prime 2023.1.2 'Annotate
                     from Database' based on nucleotide similarity"
                     /label="bla promoter"
     CDS             2896..3690
                     /gene="aphA"
                     /function="kanamycin resistance"
                     /codon_start=1
                     /transl_table=11
                     /product="aminoglycoside 3'-phosphotransferase"
                     /protein_id="ADZ30886.1"
                     /db_xref="GI:325559604"
                     /note="Derived using Geneious Prime 2023.1.2 'Annotate
                     from Database' based on protein similarity"
                     /label="aphA CDS"
     terminator      3691..3838
                     /Note="Beta-lactamase TEM terminator"
                     /note="Derived using Geneious Prime 2023.1.2 'Annotate
                     from Database' based on nucleotide similarity"
                     /label="bla terminator"
     terminator      complement(3840..3878)
                     /name="Tndr"
                     /note="rho independent terminator"
                     /note="Derived using Geneious Prime 2023.1.2 'Annotate
                     from Database' based on nucleotide similarity"
                     /label="Tndr"
     rep_origin      3881..4449
                     /direction="RIGHT"
                     /note="high-copy-number ColE1/pMB1/pBR322/pUC origin of 
                     replication; ori"
                     /note="Derived using Geneious Prime 2023.1.2 'Annotate
                     from Database' based on nucleotide similarity"
                     /label="ori rep origin"
     misc_RNA        3897..4449
                     /name="RNA-II"
                     /note="Derived using Geneious Prime 2023.1.2 'Annotate
                     from Database' based on nucleotide similarity"
                     /label="RNA-II"
     terminator      complement(3898..3931)
                     /name="Tndr"
                     /note="rho independent terminator"
                     /note="Derived using Geneious Prime 2023.1.2 'Annotate
                     from Database' based on nucleotide similarity"
                     /label="Tndr"
     misc_RNA        complement(3900..4007)
                     /name="RNA-I"
                     /note="Derived using Geneious Prime 2023.1.2 'Annotate
                     from Database' based on nucleotide similarity"
                     /label="RNA-I"
     misc_feature    4516..4662
                     /note="LB; left border. Identical to sequence near
                     agrocinopine synthase on Agrobacterium tumefaciens strain
                     1D1460 plasmid pTi1D1460 (CP032929 nucleotides 161,573 -
                     161,719). "
                     /note="Derived using Geneious Prime 2023.1.2 'Annotate
                     from Database' based on nucleotide similarity"
                     /label="LB; left border"
     misc_feature    4585..4609
                     /note="T-DNA left border sequence (Thole et al., (2007)
                     Plant Physiol 145:1211-1219)"
                     /note="Derived using Geneious Prime 2023.1.2 'Annotate
                     from Database' based on nucleotide similarity"
                     /label="misc"
     terminator      complement(4701..5408)
                     /note="OCS terminator"
                     /note="octopine synthase terminator"
                     /note="Derived using Geneious Prime 2023.1.2 'Annotate
                     from Database' based on nucleotide similarity"
                     /label="OCS terminator"
     CDS             complement(5416..5934)
                     /gene="p19"
                     /note="Tombusvirus RNA silencing suppressor 19 kDa
                     protein; similar to CAC01277.1; characterized in PubMed ID
                     18944038"
                     /codon_start=1
                     /transl_table=11
                     /product="RNA silencing suppressor 19 kDa protein"
                     /protein_id="AIN46664.1"
                     /db_xref="GI:684152027"
                     /note="Derived using Geneious Prime 2023.1.2 'Annotate
                     from Database' based on protein similarity"
                     /label="p19 CDS"
     promoter        complement(5939..6319)
                     /note="mas1'-2' mannopine synthase promoter; mas2' drives
                     MCS2 ORF; mas1' truncated by 96 nt; enhancer elements,
                     TATA box, and start codon missing"
                     /note="Derived using Geneious Prime 2023.1.2 'Annotate
                     from Database' based on nucleotide similarity"
                     /label="truncated MAS promoter"
     promoter        6359..7102
                     /note="Double CaMV 35S"
                     /note="Derived using Geneious Prime 2023.1.2 'Annotate
                     from Database' based on nucleotide similarity"
                     /label="2x35S pro (Plant Parts Kit)"
     misc_feature    7135..7189
                     /note="TMV Omega; translational enhancer from the tobacco
                     mosaic virus 5'-leader sequence (Gallie et al., 1988)"
                     /note="Derived using Geneious Prime 2023.1.2 'Annotate
                     from Database' based on nucleotide similarity"
                     /label="TMV Omega (Plant parts kit)"
     sig_peptide     7197..7286
                     /peptide="MGFVLFSQLPSFLLVSTLLLFLVISHSCRA"
                     /note="Derived using Geneious Prime 2023.1.2 'Annotate
                     from Database' based on protein similarity"
                     /label="signal peptide"
     CDS             7197..7286
                     /codon_start=1
                     /transl_table=1
                     /note="Nicotiana tabacum PR1a signal peptide (AA 1 to 30)"
                     /note="Derived using Geneious Prime 2023.1.2 'Annotate
                     from Database' based on protein similarity"
                     /label="NtPR1a SP CDS"
     CDS             join(7287,7477..>7481)
                     /label="GlyGly-Linker"
     intron          7288..7476
                     /Note="Portable intron (PIV2 aka IV2)"
                     /note="Derived using Geneious Prime 2023.1.2 'Annotate
                     from Database' based on nucleotide similarity"
                     /label="PIV2"
     CDS             <7482..>7784
                     /label="PIP1 #0"
     CDS             <7785..>7868
                     /label="PIP1 #1"
     CDS             <7869..>7967
                     /label="PIP1 #2"
     CDS             <7968..>8039
                     /label="RCR3 #3"
     CDS             <8040..>8159
                     /label="PIP1 #4"
     CDS             <8160..>8297
                     /gene="pip1"
                     /codon_start=1
                     /product="phytophthora-inhibited protease 1"
                     /protein_id="ABG23376.1"
                     /db_xref="GI:108937128"
                     /label="PIP1 - Part 5"
     Mutation        8226..8228
                     /created_by="User"
                     /label="S>N"
     Mutation        8232..8234
                     /created_by="User"
                     /label="N>A"
     Mutation        8235..8237
                     /created_by="User"
                     /label="S>D"
     Mutation        8238..8240
                     /created_by="User"
                     /label="R>Q"
     Mutation        8241..8243
                     /created_by="User"
                     /label="L>I"
     Mutation        8277..8279
                     /created_by="User"
                     /label="S>D"
     Mutation        8289..8291
                     /created_by="User"
                     /label="T>Q"
     CDS             <8298..8426
                     /label="RCR3 #6"
     terminator      8431..8634
                     /note="CaMV poly(A) signal; cauliflower mosaic virus
                     polyadenylation signal"
                     /note="Plant parts kit"
                     /note="Derived using Geneious Prime 2023.1.2 'Annotate
                     from Database' based on nucleotide similarity"
                     /label="35S terminator"
     misc_feature    complement(8680..8834)
                     /note="RB; Right border. Identical to sequence near
                     D-nopaline dehydrogenase on Agrobacterium tumefaciens
                     strain 1D1460 plasmid pTi1D1460 (CP032929 nucleotides
                     186,435 - 186,589). "
                     /note="Derived using Geneious Prime 2023.1.2 'Annotate
                     from Database' based on nucleotide similarity"
                     /label="RB"
     misc_feature    8698..8722
                     /note="T-DNA right border sequence (Thole et al., (2007)
                     Plant Physiol 145:1211-1219)"
                     /note="Derived using Geneious Prime 2023.1.2 'Annotate
                     from Database' based on nucleotide similarity"
                     /label="misc"
ORIGIN      
        1 cgtgcggctg catgaaatcc tggccggttt gtctgatgcc aagctggcgg cctggccggc
       61 cagcttggcc gctgaagaaa ccgagcgccg ccgtctaaaa aggtgatgtg tatttgagta
      121 aaacagcttg cgtcatgcgg tcgctgcgta tatgatgcga tgagtaaata aacaaatacg
      181 caaggggaac gcatgaaggt tatcgctgta cttaaccaga aaggcgggtc aggcaagacg
      241 accatcgcaa cccatctagc ccgcgccctg caactcgccg gggccgatgt tctgttagtc
      301 gattccgatc cccagggcag tgcccgcgat tgggcggccg tgcgggaaga tcaaccgcta
      361 accgttgtcg gcatcgaccg cccgacgatt gaccgcgacg tgaaggccat cggccggcgc
      421 gacttcgtag tgatcgacgg agcgccccag gcggcggact tggctgtgtc cgcgatcaag
      481 gcagccgact tcgtgctgat tccggtgcag ccaagccctt acgacatatg ggccaccgcc
      541 gacctggtgg agctggttaa gcagcgcatt gaggtcacgg atggaaggct acaagcggcc
      601 tttgtcgtgt cgcgggcgat caaaggcacg cgcatcggcg gtgaggttgc cgaggcgctg
      661 gccgggtacg agctgcccat tcttgagtcc cgtatcacgc agcgcgtgag ctacccaggc
      721 actgccgccg ccggcacaac cgttcttgaa tcagaacccg agggcgacgc tgcccgcgag
      781 gtccaggcgc tggccgctga aattaaatca aaactcattt gagttaatga ggtaaagaga
      841 aaatgagcaa aagcacaaac acgctaagtg ccggccgtcc gagcgcacgc agcagcaagg
      901 ctgcaacgtt ggccagcctg gcagacacgc cagccatgaa gcgggtcaac tttcagttgc
      961 cggcggagga tcacaccaag ctgaagatgt acgcggtacg ccaaggcaag accattaccg
     1021 agctgctatc tgaatacatc gcgcagctac cagagtaaat gagcaaatga ataaatgagt
     1081 agatgaattt tagcggctaa aggaggcggc atggaaaatc aagaacaacc aggcaccgac
     1141 gccgtggaat gccccatgtg tggaggaacg ggcggttggc caggcgtaag cggctgggtt
     1201 gtctgccggc cctgcaatgg cactggaacc cccaagcccg aggaatcggc gtgacggtcg
     1261 caaaccatcc ggcccggtac aaatcggcgc ggcgctgggt gatgacctgg tggagaagtt
     1321 gaaggccgcg caggccgccc agcggcaacg catcgaggca gaagcacgcc ccggtgaatc
     1381 gtggcaagcg gccgctgatc gaatccgcaa agaatcccgg caaccgccgg cagccggtgc
     1441 gccgtcgatt aggaagccgc ccaagggcga cgagcaacca gattttttcg ttccgatgct
     1501 ctatgacgtg ggcacccgcg atagtcgcag catcatggac gtggccgttt tccgtctgtc
     1561 gaagcgtgac cgacgagctg gcgaggtgat ccgctacgag cttccagacg ggcacgtaga
     1621 ggtttccgca gggccggccg gcatggccag tgtgtgggat tacgacctgg tactgatggc
     1681 ggtttcccat ctaaccgaat ccatgaaccg ataccgggaa gggaagggag acaagcccgg
     1741 ccgcgtgttc cgtccacacg ttgcggacgt actcaagttc tgccggcgag ccgatggcgg
     1801 aaagcagaaa gacgacctgg tagaaacctg cattcggtta aacaccacgc acgttgccat
     1861 gcagcgtacg aagaaggcca agaacggccg cctggtgacg gtatccgagg gtgaagcctt
     1921 gattagccgc tacaagatcg taaagagcga aaccgggcgg ccggagtaca tcgagatcga
     1981 gctagctgat tggatgtacc gcgagatcac agaaggcaag aacccggacg tgctgacggt
     2041 tcaccccgat tactttttga tcgatcccgg catcggccgt tttctctacc gcctggcacg
     2101 ccgcgccgca ggcaaggcag aagccagatg gttgttcaag acgatctacg aacgcagtgg
     2161 cagcgccgga gagttcaaga agttctgttt caccgtgcgc aagctgatcg ggtcaaatga
     2221 cctgccggag tacgatttga aggaggaggc ggggcaggct ggcccgatcc tagtcatgcg
     2281 ctaccgcaac ctgatcgagg gcgaagcatc cgccggttcc taatgtacgg agcagatgct
     2341 agggcaaatt gccctagcag gggaaaaagg tcgaaaaagc ttctttcctg tggatagcac
     2401 gtacattggg aacccaaagc cgtacattgg gaaccggaac ccgtacattg ggaacccaaa
     2461 gccgtacatt gggaaccggt cacacatgta agtgactgat ataaaagaga aaaaaggcga
     2521 tttttccgcc taaaactctt taaaacttat taaaactctt aaaacccgcc tggcctgtgc
     2581 ataactgtct ggccagcgca cagccgaaca gctgcaaaaa gcgcctaccc ttcggtcgct
     2641 gcgctcccta cgccccgccg cttcgcgtcg gcctatcgcg gccgctggcc gctcaaaaat
     2701 ggctggccta cggccaggca atctaccagg gcgcggacaa gccgcgccgt cgccactcga
     2761 ccgccggcgc ccacatcaag gctccgagtg cgcggaaccc ctatttgttt atttttctaa
     2821 atacattcaa atatgtatcc gctcatgaga caataaccct gataaatgct tcaataatat
     2881 tgaaaaagga agagtatggc taaaatgaga atatcaccgg aattgaaaaa actgatcgaa
     2941 aaataccgct gcgtaaaaga tacggaagga atgtctcctg ctaaggtata taagctggtg
     3001 ggagaaaatg aaaacctata tttaaaaatg acggacagcc ggtataaagg gaccacctat
     3061 gatgtggaac gggaaaagga catgatgcta tggctggaag gaaagctgcc tgttccaaag
     3121 gtcctgcact ttgaacggca tgatggctgg agcaatctgc tcatgagtga ggccgatggc
     3181 gtcctttgct cggaagagta tgaagatgaa caaagccctg aaaagattat cgagctgtat
     3241 gcggagtgca tcaggctctt tcactccatc gacatatcgg attgtcccta tacgaatagc
     3301 ttagacagcc gcttagccga attggattac ttactgaata acgatctggc cgatgtggat
     3361 tgcgaaaact gggaagagga cactccattt aaagatccgc gcgagctgta tgatttttta
     3421 aagacggaaa agcccgaaga ggaacttgtc ttttcccacg gcgacctggg agacagcaac
     3481 atctttgtga aagatggcaa agtaagtggc tttattgatc ttgggagaag cggcagggcg
     3541 gacaagtggt atgacattgc cttctgcgtc cggtcgctca gggaggatat cggggaagaa
     3601 cagtatgtcg agctattttt tgacttactg gggatcaagc ctgattggga gaaaataaaa
     3661 tattatattt tactggatga attgttttag ctgtcagacc aagtttactc atatatactt
     3721 tagattgatt taaaacttca tttttaattt aaaaggatct aggtgaagat cctttttgat
     3781 aatctcatga ccaaaatccc ttaacgtgag ttttcgttcc actgagcgtc agaccccgta
     3841 gaaaagatca aaggatcttc ttgagatcct ttttttctgc gcgtaatctg ctgcttgcaa
     3901 acaaaaaaac caccgctacc agcggtggtt tgtttgccgg atcaagagct accaactctt
     3961 tttccgaagg taactggctt cagcagagcg cagataccaa atactgttct tctagtgtag
     4021 ccgtagttag gccaccactt caagaactct gtagcaccgc ctacatacct cgctctgcta
     4081 atcctgttac cagtggctgc tgccagtggc gataagtcgt gtcttaccgg gttggactca
     4141 agacgatagt taccggataa ggcgcagcgg tcgggctgaa cggggggttc gtgcacacag
     4201 cccagcttgg agcgaacgac ctacaccgaa ctgagatacc tacagcgtga gctatgagaa
     4261 agcgccacgc ttcccgaagg gagaaaggcg gacaggtatc cggtaagcgg cagggtcgga
     4321 acaggagagc gcacgaggga gcttccaggg ggaaacgcct ggtatcttta tagtcctgtc
     4381 gggtttcgcc acctctgact tgagcgtcga tttttgtgat gctcgtcagg ggggcggagc
     4441 ctatggaaaa acgccagcaa cgcggccttt ttacggttcc tgctcggatc tgttggaccg
     4501 gacagtagtc atggttgatg ggctgcctgt atcgagtggt gattttgtgc cgagctgccg
     4561 gtcggggagc tgttggctgg ctggtggcag gatatattgt ggtgtaaaca aattgacgct
     4621 tagacaactt aataacacat tgcggacgtt tttaatgtac tggggttgaa cactctgtgc
     4681 cgaattcgga tccagcggtc ctgctgagcc tcgacatgtt gtcgcaaaat tcgccctgga
     4741 cccgcccaac gatttgtcgt cactgtcaag gtttgacctg cacttcattt ggggcccaca
     4801 tacaccaaaa aaatgctgca taattctcgg ggcagcaagt cggttacccg gccgccgtgc
     4861 tggaccgggt tgaatggtgc ccgtaacttt cggtagagcg gacggccaat actcaacttc
     4921 aaggaatctc acccatgcgc gccggcgggg aaccggagtt cccttcagtg agcgttatta
     4981 gttcgccgct cggtgtgtcg tagatactag cccctggggc acttttgaaa tttgaataag
     5041 atttatgtaa tcagtctttt aggtttgacc ggttctgccg ctttttttaa aattggattt
     5101 gtaataataa aacgcaattg tttgttattg tggcgctcta tcatagatgt cgctataaac
     5161 ctattcagca caatatattg ttttcatttt aatattgtac atataagtag tagggtacaa
     5221 tcagtaaatt gaacggagaa tattattcat aaaaatacga tagtaacggg tgatatattc
     5281 attagaatga accgaaaccg gcggtaagga tctgagctac acatgctcag gttttttaca
     5341 acgtgcacaa cagaattgaa agcaaatatc atgcgatcat aggcttctcg catatctcat
     5401 taaagcagga caagcttact cgctttcttt ttcgaaagtt tgagtacctt cagggcatcc
     5461 tcttgataca ttactttcca cttcgattgg ggcaagctgt agcagttctt gcttagaccg
     5521 aattgccatc tcacagagat gctgaagagt tcgcgaccct ccagaaacgg tgatactaac
     5581 tcctcgaaac cgaatactat aggtacatcc gatctggtcg aaaccgaaaa atcgagatgc
     5641 tgcatagtta accgaatctc ccgtccaaga tccaaggact ctgtgcagtg aagcttccgt
     5701 cctgtcgtat ctgagatatc tcttaaatac aactttcccg aaaccccagc tttccttgaa
     5761 accaagggga ttatcttgat tcgaattcgt ctcatcgtta tgtagccgcc actcagtcca
     5821 actcggactt tcgtcaggaa gtttgaaggg agaagtggta cctcctgatc ctccatccca
     5881 acgttcactg ttagcttgtt ccctagcgtc gtttccttgt atagctcgtt ccatcattcg
     5941 atttggtgta tcgagattgg ttatgaaatt cagatgctag tgtaatgtat tggtaatttg
     6001 ggaagatata ataggaagca aggctattta tccatttctg aaaaggcgaa atggcgtcac
     6061 cgcgagcgtc acgcgcattc cgttcttgct gtaaagcgtt gtttggtaca cttttgacta
     6121 gcgaggcttg gcgtgtcagc gtatctattc aaaagtcgtt aatggctgcg gatcaagaaa
     6181 aagttggaat agaaacagaa tacccgcgaa attcaggccc ggttgccatg tcctacacgc
     6241 cgaaataaac gaccaaatta gtagaaaaat aaaaactgac taggatactt acgtcacgtc
     6301 ttgcgcactg atttgaaaaa tctcaatata aactccgcaa gaattcaagc ttggaggtca
     6361 acatggtgga gcacgacact ctggtctact ccaaaaatgt caaagataca gtctcagaag
     6421 atcaaagggc tattgagact tttcaacaaa ggataatttc gggaaacctc ctcggattcc
     6481 attgcccagc tatctgtcac ttcatcgaaa ggacagtaga aaaggaaggt ggctcctaca
     6541 aatgccatca ttgcgataaa ggaaaggcta tcattcaaga tctctctgcc gacagtggtc
     6601 ccaaagatgg acccccaccc acgaggagca tcgtggaaaa agaagaggtt ccaaccacgt
     6661 ctacaaagca agtggattga tgtgataaca tggtggagca cgacactctg gtctactcca
     6721 aaaatgtcaa agatacagtc tcagaagatc aaagggctat tgagactttt caacaaagga
     6781 taatttcggg aaacctcctc ggattccatt gcccagctat ctgtcacttc atcgaaagga
     6841 cagtagaaaa ggaaggtggc tcctacaaat gccatcattg cgataaagga aaggctatca
     6901 ttcaagatct ctctgccgac agtggtccca aagatggacc cccacccacg aggagcatcg
     6961 tggaaaaaga agaggttcca accacgtcta caaagcaagt ggattgatgt gacatctcca
     7021 ctgacgtaag ggatgacgca caatcccact atccttcgca agacccttcc tctatataag
     7081 gaagttcatt tcatttggag aggacacgct cgagtataag agctcatttt tacaacaatt
     7141 accaacaaca acaaacaaca aacaacatta caattacatt tacaattatc gatacaatgg
     7201 gatttgttct cttttcacaa ttgccttcat ttcttcttgt ctctacactt ctcttattcc
     7261 tagtaatatc ccactcttgc cgtgcaggta agtttctgct tctacctttg atatatatat
     7321 aataattatc attaattagt agtaatataa tatttcaaat atttttttca aaataaaaga
     7381 atgtagtata tagcaattgc ttttctgtag tttataagtg tgtatatttt aatttataac
     7441 ttttctaata tatgaccaaa atttgttgat gtgcaggagg tcgcaactta aaagaattat
     7501 ccatgcttga aaggcatgaa aattggatgg ttcatcatgg acgtgtatac aaagatgata
     7561 tagaaaaaga acaccgcttc aagacattca aggaaaacgt tgagttcatc gaatctttca
     7621 acaagaacgg aactcaacgt tataagctag ccgtcaataa atatgctgat ctgaccactg
     7681 aggaattcac aacatcattt atggggctcg acacttcatt actatcccag caagaatcaa
     7741 cagctacaac aacgtccttt aaatatgata gtgtgactga agtgccgaat agcatggact
     7801 ggagaaagag agggagtgtc acaggagtca aggatcaagg tgtatgtgga tgttgttggg
     7861 cattttctgc ggccgcggct atagaaggag catatcaaat tgcaaacaac gaactaatct
     7921 ctctttcaga gcaacaacta ttggattgct ctacgcagaa caaaggctgc aacggaggtt
     7981 taatgacgaa tgcattcgat tttatcatag aaaatggtgg aatttcaagg gaatcagact
     8041 atccttatga agaagctcaa aatgtttgca agaccgaaca accagcagca gttactatca
     8101 atggctacga agtcgtacca tctgacgagt catcgttgtt gaaagctgta gtgaatcagc
     8161 ctatttctgt tggtattgcg gctaacgatg agtttcatat gtacggaagt ggaatatatg
     8221 atggaaactg tgccgatcaa attaatcatg cagtgacagt tataggttat gggacagatg
     8281 aagaaggtca gaaatattgg ttgttgaaga attcatgggg aacaagttgg ggcgagaatg
     8341 ggtttatgaa aattataaga gattctgggg atccttcagg tctttgtgat atcgcaaaga
     8401 tgtcatctta tccaaacata gcatgagctt ctctagctag agtcgatcga caagctcgag
     8461 tttctccata ataatgtgtg agtagttccc agataaggga attagggttc ctatagggtt
     8521 tcgctcatgt gttgagcata taagaaaccc ttagtatgta tttgtatttg taaaatactt
     8581 ctatcaataa aatttctaat tcctaaaacc aaaatccagt actaaaatcc agatcgctac
     8641 tagaggatgc acatgtgacc gagggacacg aagtgatccg tttaaactat cagtgtttga
     8701 caggatatat tggcgggtaa acctaagaga aaagagcgtt tattagaata atcggatatt
     8761 taaaagggcg tgaaaaggtt tatccgttcg tccatttgta tgtgcatgcc aaccacaggg
     8821 ttcccctcgg gagtcagc
//
