# Supplementary material for: Bioengineering secreted proteases converts divergent Rcr3 orthologs and paralogs into extracellular immune co-receptors
Source: bioRxiv preprint, doi:10.1101/2024.02.14.580413, version 2 (2024-05-23)
Supplement: Dataset S2 [file 580413_file07.zip › S2_Dataset/pJK049-056.gb]

LOCUS       pJK049-056              3205 bp    DNA     circular UNA 29-JAN-2024
DEFINITION  pL0M-nsCDS1-P0R1R2P3R4R5R6.
ACCESSION   urn.local...2cs1-ecqffxx
VERSION     urn.local...2cs1-ecqffxx
KEYWORDS    .
SOURCE      
  ORGANISM  .
FEATURES             Location/Qualifiers
     terminator      1..95
                     /Note="recombinase family protein terminator"
                     /note="Derived using Geneious Prime 2023.2.1 'Annotate
                     from Database' based on nucleotide similarity"
                     /label="recombinase family protein terminator"
     promoter        96..200
                     /gene="bla"
                     /note="AmpR promoter"
                     /note="Derived using Geneious Prime 2020.1.1 'Annotate
                     from Database' based on nucleotide similarity"
                     /label="bla promoter"
     CDS             201..1208
                     /name="aadA CDS"
                     /gene="aadA"
                     /product="ANT(3'')-Ia family aminoglycoside
                     nucleotidyltransferase AadA1"
                     /note="confers resistance against aminoglycosides
                     (PF01909)"
                     /transl_table=11
                     /note="Derived using Geneious Prime 2020.1.1 'Annotate
                     from Database' based on protein similarity"
                     /label="aadA CDS"
     promoter        complement(301..329)
                     /gene="intI1"
                     /note="Derived using Geneious Prime 2020.1.1 'Annotate
                     from Database' based on nucleotide similarity"
                     /label="int1 promoter"
     terminator      1212..1359
                     /Note="Beta-lactamase TEM terminator"
                     /note="Derived using Geneious Prime 2023.2.1 'Annotate
                     from Database' based on nucleotide similarity"
                     /label="bla terminator"
     terminator      complement(1361..1399)
                     /name="Tndr"
                     /note="rho independent terminator"
                     /note="Derived using Geneious Prime 2020.1.1 'Annotate
                     from Database' based on nucleotide similarity"
                     /label="Tndr"
     rep_origin      1402..1970
                     /direction="RIGHT"
                     /note="high-copy-number ColE1/pMB1/pBR322/pUC origin of 
                     replication; ori"
                     /note="Derived using Geneious Prime 2020.1.1 'Annotate
                     from Database' based on nucleotide similarity"
                     /label="ori rep origin"
     misc_RNA        1418..1970
                     /name="RNA-II"
                     /note="Derived using Geneious Prime 2020.1.1 'Annotate
                     from Database' based on nucleotide similarity"
                     /label="RNA-II"
     terminator      complement(1419..1452)
                     /name="Tndr"
                     /note="rho independent terminator"
                     /note="Derived using Geneious Prime 2020.1.1 'Annotate
                     from Database' based on nucleotide similarity"
                     /label="Tndr"
     misc_RNA        complement(1421..1528)
                     /name="RNA-I"
                     /note="Derived using Geneious Prime 2020.1.1 'Annotate
                     from Database' based on nucleotide similarity"
                     /label="RNA-I"
     regulatory      1781..2159
                     /regulatory_class="other"
                     /note="ColE1 ori"
                     /note="Derived using Geneious Prime 2020.1.1 'Annotate
                     from Database' based on nucleotide similarity"
                     /label="ColE1 ori regulatory"
     misc_feature    2057..2064
                     /note="DnaA box"
                     /note="Derived using Geneious Prime 2023.2.1 'Annotate
                     from Database' based on nucleotide similarity"
                     /label="DnaA box"
     misc_feature    2090..2153
                     /name="L-strand Y effector site"
                     /note="L-strand Y effector site"
                     /note="Derived using Geneious Prime 2020.1.1 'Annotate
                     from Database' based on nucleotide similarity"
                     /label="L-strand Y effector site"
     CDS             <2222..>2524
                     /gene="pip1"
                     /product="phytophthora-inhibited protease 1"
                     /protein_id="ABG23376.1"
                     /db_xref="GI:108937128"
                     /note="Derived using Geneious Prime 2020.1.1 'Annotate
                     from Database' based on nucleotide similarity"
                     /label="Pip1 pro-domain fragment CDS"
     CDS             <2525..>2605
                     /gene="Rcr3"
                     /note="required for Cf-2-dependent disease resistance"
                     /product="cysteine protease"
                     /protein_id="AAM19207.1"
                     /db_xref="GI:20334373"
                     /note="Derived using Geneious Prime 2020.1.1 'Annotate
                     from Database' based on nucleotide similarity"
                     /label="Rcr3pim fragment 1 CDS"
     CDS             <2606..>2710
                     /gene="Rcr3"
                     /note="required for Cf-2-dependent disease resistance"
                     /product="cysteine protease"
                     /protein_id="AAM19207.1"
                     /db_xref="GI:20334373"
                     /note="Derived using Geneious Prime 2020.1.1 'Annotate
                     from Database' based on nucleotide similarity"
                     /label="Rcr3pim fragment 2 CDS"
     CDS             <2711..>2785
                     /gene="pip1"
                     /product="phytophthora-inhibited protease 1"
                     /protein_id="ABG23376.1"
                     /db_xref="GI:108937128"
                     /note="Derived using Geneious Prime 2020.1.1 'Annotate
                     from Database' based on nucleotide similarity"
                     /label="Pip1 fragment 3 CDS"
     CDS             <2786..>2908
                     /gene="Rcr3"
                     /note="required for Cf-2-dependent disease resistance"
                     /product="cysteine protease"
                     /protein_id="AAM19207.1"
                     /db_xref="GI:20334373"
                     /note="Derived using Geneious Prime 2020.1.1 'Annotate
                     from Database' based on nucleotide similarity"
                     /label="Rcr3pim fragment 4 CDS"
     CDS             <2909..>3046
                     /gene="Rcr3"
                     /note="required for Cf-2-dependent disease resistance"
                     /product="cysteine protease"
                     /protein_id="AAM19207.1"
                     /db_xref="GI:20334373"
                     /note="Derived using Geneious Prime 2020.1.1 'Annotate
                     from Database' based on nucleotide similarity"
                     /label="Rcr3pim fragment 5 CDS"
     CDS             <3047..3175
                     /gene="Rcr3"
                     /note="required for Cf-2-dependent disease resistance"
                     /product="cysteine protease"
                     /protein_id="AAM19207.1"
                     /db_xref="GI:20334373"
                     /note="Derived using Geneious Prime 2020.1.1 'Annotate
                     from Database' based on nucleotide similarity"
                     /label="Rcr3pim fragment 6 CDS"
ORIGIN      
        1 gacgaaaggg cctcgtgata cgcctatttt tataggttaa tgtcatgata ataatggttt
       61 cttagacgtc aggtggcact tttcggggaa atgtgcgcgg aacccctatt tgtttatttt
      121 tctaaataca ttcaaatatg tatccgctca tgagacaata accctgataa atgcttcaat
      181 aatattgaaa aaggaagagt atgcgctcac gcaactggtc cagaaccttg accgaacgca
      241 gcggtggtaa cggcgcagtg gcggttttca tggcttgtta tgactgtttt tttggggtac
      301 agtctatgcc tcgggcatcc aagcagcaag cgcgttacgc cgtgggtcga tgtttgatgt
      361 tatggagcag caacgatgtt acgcagcagg gcagtcgccc taaaacaaag ttaaacatca
      421 tgagggaagc ggtgatcgcc gaagtatcga ctcaactatc agaggtagtt ggcgtcatcg
      481 agcgccatct cgaaccgacg ttgctggccg tacatttgta cggctccgca gtggatggcg
      541 gcctgaagcc acacagcgat attgatttgc tggttacggt gaccgtaagg cttgatgaaa
      601 caacgcggcg agctttgatc aacgaccttt tggaaacttc ggcttcccct ggagagagcg
      661 agattctccg cgctgtagaa gtcaccattg ttgtgcacga cgacatcatt ccgtggcgtt
      721 atccagctaa gcgcgaactg caatttggag aatggcagcg caatgacatt cttgcaggta
      781 tcttcgagcc agccacgatc gacattgatc tggctatctt gctgacaaaa gcaagagaac
      841 atagcgttgc cttggtaggt ccagcggcgg aggaactctt tgatccggtt cctgaacagg
      901 atctatttga ggcgctaaat gaaaccttaa cgctatggaa ctcgccgccc gactgggctg
      961 gcgatgagcg aaatgtagtg cttacgttgt cccgcatttg gtacagcgca gtaaccggca
     1021 aaatcgcgcc gaaggatgtc gctgccgact gggcaatgga gcgcctgccg gcccagtatc
     1081 agcccgtcat acttgaagct agacaggctt atcttggaca agaagaagat cgcttggcct
     1141 cgcgcgcaga tcagttggaa gaatttgtcc attacgtaaa aggcgagatc accaaggtag
     1201 tcggcaaata actgtcagac caagtttact catatatact ttagattgat ttaaaacttc
     1261 atttttaatt taaaaggatc taggtgaaga tcctttttga taatctcatg accaaaatcc
     1321 cttaacgtga gttttcgttc cactgagcgt cagaccccgt agaaaagatc aaaggatctt
     1381 cttgagatcc tttttttctg cgcgtaatct gctgcttgca aacaaaaaaa ccaccgctac
     1441 cagcggtggt ttgtttgccg gatcaagagc taccaactct ttttccgaag gtaactggct
     1501 tcagcagagc gcagatacca aatactgtcc ttctagtgta gccgtagtta ggccaccact
     1561 tcaagaactc tgtagcaccg cctacatacc tcgctctgct aatcctgtta ccagtggctg
     1621 ctgccagtgg cgataagtcg tgtcttaccg ggttggactc aagacgatag ttaccggata
     1681 aggcgcagcg gtcgggctga acggggggtt cgtgcacaca gcccagcttg gagcgaacga
     1741 cctacaccga actgagatac ctacagcgtg agctatgaga aagcgccacg cttcccgaag
     1801 ggagaaaggc ggacaggtat ccggtaagcg gcagggtcgg aacaggagag cgcacgaggg
     1861 agcttccagg gggaaacgcc tggtatcttt atagtcctgt cgggtttcgc cacctctgac
     1921 ttgagcgtcg atttttgtga tgctcgtcag gggggcggag cctatggaaa aacgccagca
     1981 acgcggcctt tttacggttc ctggcctttt gctggccttt tgctcacatg ttctttcctg
     2041 cgttatcccc tgattctgtg gataaccgta ttaccgcctt tgagtgagct gataccgctc
     2101 gccgcagccg aacgaccgag cgcagcgagt cagtgagcga ggaagcggaa gagcgcccaa
     2161 tacgcaaacc gcctctcccc gcgcgttggc cgattcatta atcactctgt ggtctcaagg
     2221 tcgcaactta aaagaattat ccatgcttga aaggcatgaa aattggatgg ttcatcatgg
     2281 acgtgtatac aaagatgata tagaaaaaga acaccgcttc aagacattca aggaaaacgt
     2341 tgagttcatc gaatctttca acaagaacgg aactcaacgt tataagctag ccgtcaataa
     2401 atatgctgat ctgaccactg aggaattcac aacatcattt atggggctcg acacttcatt
     2461 actatcccag caagaatcaa cagctacaac aacgtccttt aaatatgata gtgtgactga
     2521 agtgccgtct aacttggact ggagagagtc tggggctgtc actcaagtga aacatcaagg
     2581 tcgatgtgga tgttgctggg cgttttctgc agttggatca ctagaaggag cctacaaaat
     2641 tgcaacaggc aacttgatgg aattctctga acaggaactt ctcgattgca ccaccaacaa
     2701 ttatggctgc gagggcggac taatgactgt cgcttacgac ttcttacttc agaacaatgg
     2761 cgggggcatt accacagaga ctaactatga atacctaggt gaacagtaca catgcagaag
     2821 ccgagagaaa acagcagcag tgcaaataag tagttataaa gtcgtgcctg aaggtgaaac
     2881 atcactatta caagccgtaa ctaaacagcc agtgtccatt ggaatagctg ctagccaaga
     2941 tttacagttt tacgcgggag gaacttatga cggaaactgt gccgatcaaa ttaaccatgc
     3001 tgtaacagcg ataggatatg gaactgatga ggaaggtcag aaatattggt tgttgaagaa
     3061 ttcatgggga acaagttggg gcgagaatgg gtttatgaaa attataagag attctgggga
     3121 tccttcaggt ctttgtgata tcgcaaagat gtcatcttat ccaaacatag catgagcttt
     3181 gagaccacga agtggctctt cagtg
//
