# Supplementary material for: Bioengineering secreted proteases converts divergent Rcr3 orthologs and paralogs into extracellular immune co-receptors
Source: bioRxiv preprint, doi:10.1101/2024.02.14.580413, version 2 (2024-05-23)
Supplement: Dataset S2 [file 580413_file07.zip › S2_Dataset/pJK049-007.gb]

LOCUS       pJK049-007              3202 bp    DNA     circular UNA 29-JAN-2024
DEFINITION  pL0M-nsCDS1-P0P1P2P3R4R5P6.
ACCESSION   urn.local...2cuw-ecqffyf
VERSION     urn.local...2cuw-ecqffyf
KEYWORDS    .
SOURCE      
  ORGANISM  .
FEATURES             Location/Qualifiers
     terminator      1..95
                     /Note="recombinase family protein terminator"
                     /note="Derived using Geneious Prime 2023.2.1 'Annotate
                     from Database' based on nucleotide similarity"
                     /label="recombinase family protein terminator"
     promoter        96..200
                     /gene="bla"
                     /note="AmpR promoter"
                     /note="Derived using Geneious Prime 2020.1.1 'Annotate
                     from Database' based on nucleotide similarity"
                     /label="bla promoter"
     CDS             201..1208
                     /name="aadA CDS"
                     /gene="aadA"
                     /product="ANT(3'')-Ia family aminoglycoside
                     nucleotidyltransferase AadA1"
                     /note="confers resistance against aminoglycosides
                     (PF01909)"
                     /transl_table=11
                     /note="Derived using Geneious Prime 2020.1.1 'Annotate
                     from Database' based on protein similarity"
                     /label="aadA CDS"
     promoter        complement(301..329)
                     /gene="intI1"
                     /note="Derived using Geneious Prime 2020.1.1 'Annotate
                     from Database' based on nucleotide similarity"
                     /label="int1 promoter"
     terminator      1212..1359
                     /Note="Beta-lactamase TEM terminator"
                     /note="Derived using Geneious Prime 2023.2.1 'Annotate
                     from Database' based on nucleotide similarity"
                     /label="bla terminator"
     terminator      complement(1361..1399)
                     /name="Tndr"
                     /note="rho independent terminator"
                     /note="Derived using Geneious Prime 2020.1.1 'Annotate
                     from Database' based on nucleotide similarity"
                     /label="Tndr"
     rep_origin      1402..1970
                     /direction="RIGHT"
                     /note="high-copy-number ColE1/pMB1/pBR322/pUC origin of 
                     replication; ori"
                     /note="Derived using Geneious Prime 2020.1.1 'Annotate
                     from Database' based on nucleotide similarity"
                     /label="ori rep origin"
     misc_RNA        1418..1970
                     /name="RNA-II"
                     /note="Derived using Geneious Prime 2020.1.1 'Annotate
                     from Database' based on nucleotide similarity"
                     /label="RNA-II"
     terminator      complement(1419..1452)
                     /name="Tndr"
                     /note="rho independent terminator"
                     /note="Derived using Geneious Prime 2020.1.1 'Annotate
                     from Database' based on nucleotide similarity"
                     /label="Tndr"
     misc_RNA        complement(1421..1528)
                     /name="RNA-I"
                     /note="Derived using Geneious Prime 2020.1.1 'Annotate
                     from Database' based on nucleotide similarity"
                     /label="RNA-I"
     regulatory      1781..2159
                     /regulatory_class="other"
                     /note="ColE1 ori"
                     /note="Derived using Geneious Prime 2020.1.1 'Annotate
                     from Database' based on nucleotide similarity"
                     /label="ColE1 ori regulatory"
     misc_feature    2057..2064
                     /note="DnaA box"
                     /note="Derived using Geneious Prime 2023.2.1 'Annotate
                     from Database' based on nucleotide similarity"
                     /label="DnaA box"
     misc_feature    2090..2153
                     /name="L-strand Y effector site"
                     /note="L-strand Y effector site"
                     /note="Derived using Geneious Prime 2020.1.1 'Annotate
                     from Database' based on nucleotide similarity"
                     /label="L-strand Y effector site"
     CDS             <2222..>2524
                     /gene="pip1"
                     /product="phytophthora-inhibited protease 1"
                     /protein_id="ABG23376.1"
                     /db_xref="GI:108937128"
                     /note="Derived using Geneious Prime 2020.1.1 'Annotate
                     from Database' based on nucleotide similarity"
                     /label="Pip1 pro-domain fragment CDS"
     CDS             <2525..>2605
                     /gene="pip1"
                     /product="phytophthora-inhibited protease 1"
                     /protein_id="ABG23376.1"
                     /db_xref="GI:108937128"
                     /note="Derived using Geneious Prime 2020.1.1 'Annotate
                     from Database' based on nucleotide similarity"
                     /label="Pip1 fragment 1 CDS"
     CDS             <2606..>2710
                     /gene="pip1"
                     /product="phytophthora-inhibited protease 1"
                     /protein_id="ABG23376.1"
                     /db_xref="GI:108937128"
                     /note="Derived using Geneious Prime 2020.1.1 'Annotate
                     from Database' based on nucleotide similarity"
                     /label="Pip1 fragment 2 CDS"
     CDS             <2711..>2785
                     /gene="pip1"
                     /product="phytophthora-inhibited protease 1"
                     /protein_id="ABG23376.1"
                     /db_xref="GI:108937128"
                     /note="Derived using Geneious Prime 2020.1.1 'Annotate
                     from Database' based on nucleotide similarity"
                     /label="Pip1 fragment 3 CDS"
     CDS             <2786..>2908
                     /gene="Rcr3"
                     /note="required for Cf-2-dependent disease resistance"
                     /product="cysteine protease"
                     /protein_id="AAM19207.1"
                     /db_xref="GI:20334373"
                     /note="Derived using Geneious Prime 2020.1.1 'Annotate
                     from Database' based on nucleotide similarity"
                     /label="Rcr3pim fragment 4 CDS"
     CDS             <2909..>3046
                     /gene="Rcr3"
                     /note="required for Cf-2-dependent disease resistance"
                     /product="cysteine protease"
                     /protein_id="AAM19207.1"
                     /db_xref="GI:20334373"
                     /note="Derived using Geneious Prime 2020.1.1 'Annotate
                     from Database' based on nucleotide similarity"
                     /label="Rcr3pim fragment 5 CDS"
     CDS             <3047..3172
                     /gene="pip1"
                     /product="phytophthora-inhibited protease 1"
                     /protein_id="ABG23376.1"
                     /db_xref="GI:108937128"
                     /note="Derived using Geneious Prime 2020.1.1 'Annotate
                     from Database' based on nucleotide similarity"
                     /label="Pip1 fragment 6 CDS"
ORIGIN      
        1 gacgaaaggg cctcgtgata cgcctatttt tataggttaa tgtcatgata ataatggttt
       61 cttagacgtc aggtggcact tttcggggaa atgtgcgcgg aacccctatt tgtttatttt
      121 tctaaataca ttcaaatatg tatccgctca tgagacaata accctgataa atgcttcaat
      181 aatattgaaa aaggaagagt atgcgctcac gcaactggtc cagaaccttg accgaacgca
      241 gcggtggtaa cggcgcagtg gcggttttca tggcttgtta tgactgtttt tttggggtac
      301 agtctatgcc tcgggcatcc aagcagcaag cgcgttacgc cgtgggtcga tgtttgatgt
      361 tatggagcag caacgatgtt acgcagcagg gcagtcgccc taaaacaaag ttaaacatca
      421 tgagggaagc ggtgatcgcc gaagtatcga ctcaactatc agaggtagtt ggcgtcatcg
      481 agcgccatct cgaaccgacg ttgctggccg tacatttgta cggctccgca gtggatggcg
      541 gcctgaagcc acacagcgat attgatttgc tggttacggt gaccgtaagg cttgatgaaa
      601 caacgcggcg agctttgatc aacgaccttt tggaaacttc ggcttcccct ggagagagcg
      661 agattctccg cgctgtagaa gtcaccattg ttgtgcacga cgacatcatt ccgtggcgtt
      721 atccagctaa gcgcgaactg caatttggag aatggcagcg caatgacatt cttgcaggta
      781 tcttcgagcc agccacgatc gacattgatc tggctatctt gctgacaaaa gcaagagaac
      841 atagcgttgc cttggtaggt ccagcggcgg aggaactctt tgatccggtt cctgaacagg
      901 atctatttga ggcgctaaat gaaaccttaa cgctatggaa ctcgccgccc gactgggctg
      961 gcgatgagcg aaatgtagtg cttacgttgt cccgcatttg gtacagcgca gtaaccggca
     1021 aaatcgcgcc gaaggatgtc gctgccgact gggcaatgga gcgcctgccg gcccagtatc
     1081 agcccgtcat acttgaagct agacaggctt atcttggaca agaagaagat cgcttggcct
     1141 cgcgcgcaga tcagttggaa gaatttgtcc attacgtaaa aggcgagatc accaaggtag
     1201 tcggcaaata actgtcagac caagtttact catatatact ttagattgat ttaaaacttc
     1261 atttttaatt taaaaggatc taggtgaaga tcctttttga taatctcatg accaaaatcc
     1321 cttaacgtga gttttcgttc cactgagcgt cagaccccgt agaaaagatc aaaggatctt
     1381 cttgagatcc tttttttctg cgcgtaatct gctgcttgca aacaaaaaaa ccaccgctac
     1441 cagcggtggt ttgtttgccg gatcaagagc taccaactct ttttccgaag gtaactggct
     1501 tcagcagagc gcagatacca aatactgtcc ttctagtgta gccgtagtta ggccaccact
     1561 tcaagaactc tgtagcaccg cctacatacc tcgctctgct aatcctgtta ccagtggctg
     1621 ctgccagtgg cgataagtcg tgtcttaccg ggttggactc aagacgatag ttaccggata
     1681 aggcgcagcg gtcgggctga acggggggtt cgtgcacaca gcccagcttg gagcgaacga
     1741 cctacaccga actgagatac ctacagcgtg agctatgaga aagcgccacg cttcccgaag
     1801 ggagaaaggc ggacaggtat ccggtaagcg gcagggtcgg aacaggagag cgcacgaggg
     1861 agcttccagg gggaaacgcc tggtatcttt atagtcctgt cgggtttcgc cacctctgac
     1921 ttgagcgtcg atttttgtga tgctcgtcag gggggcggag cctatggaaa aacgccagca
     1981 acgcggcctt tttacggttc ctggcctttt gctggccttt tgctcacatg ttctttcctg
     2041 cgttatcccc tgattctgtg gataaccgta ttaccgcctt tgagtgagct gataccgctc
     2101 gccgcagccg aacgaccgag cgcagcgagt cagtgagcga ggaagcggaa gagcgcccaa
     2161 tacgcaaacc gcctctcccc gcgcgttggc cgattcatta atcactctgt ggtctcaagg
     2221 tcgcaactta aaagaattat ccatgcttga aaggcatgaa aattggatgg ttcatcatgg
     2281 acgtgtatac aaagatgata tagaaaaaga acaccgcttc aagacattca aggaaaacgt
     2341 tgagttcatc gaatctttca acaagaacgg aactcaacgt tataagctag ccgtcaataa
     2401 atatgctgat ctgaccactg aggaattcac aacatcattt atggggctcg acacttcatt
     2461 actatcccag caagaatcaa cagctacaac aacgtccttt aaatatgata gtgtgactga
     2521 agtgccgaat agcatggact ggagaaagag agggagtgtc acaggagtca aggatcaagg
     2581 tgtatgtgga tgttgttggg cattttctgc ggccgcggct atagaaggag catatcaaat
     2641 tgcaaacaac gaactaatct ctctttcaga gcaacaacta ttggattgct ctacgcagaa
     2701 caaaggctgc gagggcggac taatgactgt cgcttacgac ttcttacttc agaacaatgg
     2761 cgggggcatt accacagaga ctaactatga atacctaggt gaacagtaca catgcagaag
     2821 ccgagagaaa acagcagcag tgcaaataag tagttataaa gtcgtgcctg aaggtgaaac
     2881 atcactatta caagccgtaa ctaaacagcc agtgtccatt ggaatagctg ctagccaaga
     2941 tttacagttt tacgcgggag gaacttatga cggaaactgt gccgatcaaa ttaaccatgc
     3001 tgtaacagcg ataggatatg gaactgatga ggaaggtcag aaatattgga tagtgaagaa
     3061 ttcatggggg agtgattggg gtgaggaagg atatatgaga attgctagag atgttggagt
     3121 tgatggtggc cattgtggca ttgcaaaggt tgcgtcgttc cctactgctt gagctttgag
     3181 accacgaagt ggctcttcag tg
//
