# Supplementary material for: Bioengineering secreted proteases converts divergent Rcr3 orthologs and paralogs into extracellular immune co-receptors
Source: bioRxiv preprint, doi:10.1101/2024.02.14.580413, version 2 (2024-05-23)
Supplement: Dataset S2 [file 580413_file07.zip › S2_Dataset/pJK049-033.gb]

LOCUS       pJK049-033              3202 bp    DNA     circular UNA 29-JAN-2024
DEFINITION  pL0M-nsCDS1-P0R1P2P3P4P5P6.
ACCESSION   urn.local...2cux-ecqffyf
VERSION     urn.local...2cux-ecqffyf
KEYWORDS    .
SOURCE      
  ORGANISM  .
FEATURES             Location/Qualifiers
     terminator      1..95
                     /Note="recombinase family protein terminator"
                     /note="Derived using Geneious Prime 2023.2.1 'Annotate
                     from Database' based on nucleotide similarity"
                     /label="recombinase family protein terminator"
     promoter        96..200
                     /gene="bla"
                     /note="AmpR promoter"
                     /note="Derived using Geneious Prime 2020.1.1 'Annotate
                     from Database' based on nucleotide similarity"
                     /label="bla promoter"
     CDS             201..1208
                     /name="aadA CDS"
                     /gene="aadA"
                     /product="ANT(3'')-Ia family aminoglycoside
                     nucleotidyltransferase AadA1"
                     /note="confers resistance against aminoglycosides
                     (PF01909)"
                     /transl_table=11
                     /note="Derived using Geneious Prime 2020.1.1 'Annotate
                     from Database' based on protein similarity"
                     /label="aadA CDS"
     promoter        complement(301..329)
                     /gene="intI1"
                     /note="Derived using Geneious Prime 2020.1.1 'Annotate
                     from Database' based on nucleotide similarity"
                     /label="int1 promoter"
     terminator      1212..1359
                     /Note="Beta-lactamase TEM terminator"
                     /note="Derived using Geneious Prime 2023.2.1 'Annotate
                     from Database' based on nucleotide similarity"
                     /label="bla terminator"
     terminator      complement(1361..1399)
                     /name="Tndr"
                     /note="rho independent terminator"
                     /note="Derived using Geneious Prime 2020.1.1 'Annotate
                     from Database' based on nucleotide similarity"
                     /label="Tndr"
     rep_origin      1402..1970
                     /direction="RIGHT"
                     /note="high-copy-number ColE1/pMB1/pBR322/pUC origin of 
                     replication; ori"
                     /note="Derived using Geneious Prime 2020.1.1 'Annotate
                     from Database' based on nucleotide similarity"
                     /label="ori rep origin"
     misc_RNA        1418..1970
                     /name="RNA-II"
                     /note="Derived using Geneious Prime 2020.1.1 'Annotate
                     from Database' based on nucleotide similarity"
                     /label="RNA-II"
     terminator      complement(1419..1452)
                     /name="Tndr"
                     /note="rho independent terminator"
                     /note="Derived using Geneious Prime 2020.1.1 'Annotate
                     from Database' based on nucleotide similarity"
                     /label="Tndr"
     misc_RNA        complement(1421..1528)
                     /name="RNA-I"
                     /note="Derived using Geneious Prime 2020.1.1 'Annotate
                     from Database' based on nucleotide similarity"
                     /label="RNA-I"
     regulatory      1781..2159
                     /regulatory_class="other"
                     /note="ColE1 ori"
                     /note="Derived using Geneious Prime 2020.1.1 'Annotate
                     from Database' based on nucleotide similarity"
                     /label="ColE1 ori regulatory"
     misc_feature    2057..2064
                     /note="DnaA box"
                     /note="Derived using Geneious Prime 2023.2.1 'Annotate
                     from Database' based on nucleotide similarity"
                     /label="DnaA box"
     misc_feature    2090..2153
                     /name="L-strand Y effector site"
                     /note="L-strand Y effector site"
                     /note="Derived using Geneious Prime 2020.1.1 'Annotate
                     from Database' based on nucleotide similarity"
                     /label="L-strand Y effector site"
     CDS             <2222..>2524
                     /gene="pip1"
                     /product="phytophthora-inhibited protease 1"
                     /protein_id="ABG23376.1"
                     /db_xref="GI:108937128"
                     /note="Derived using Geneious Prime 2020.1.1 'Annotate
                     from Database' based on nucleotide similarity"
                     /label="Pip1 pro-domain fragment CDS"
     CDS             <2525..>2605
                     /gene="Rcr3"
                     /note="required for Cf-2-dependent disease resistance"
                     /product="cysteine protease"
                     /protein_id="AAM19207.1"
                     /db_xref="GI:20334373"
                     /note="Derived using Geneious Prime 2020.1.1 'Annotate
                     from Database' based on nucleotide similarity"
                     /label="Rcr3pim fragment 1 CDS"
     CDS             <2606..>2710
                     /gene="pip1"
                     /product="phytophthora-inhibited protease 1"
                     /protein_id="ABG23376.1"
                     /db_xref="GI:108937128"
                     /note="Derived using Geneious Prime 2020.1.1 'Annotate
                     from Database' based on nucleotide similarity"
                     /label="Pip1 fragment 2 CDS"
     CDS             <2711..>2785
                     /gene="pip1"
                     /product="phytophthora-inhibited protease 1"
                     /protein_id="ABG23376.1"
                     /db_xref="GI:108937128"
                     /note="Derived using Geneious Prime 2020.1.1 'Annotate
                     from Database' based on nucleotide similarity"
                     /label="Pip1 fragment 3 CDS"
     CDS             <2786..>2905
                     /gene="pip1"
                     /product="phytophthora-inhibited protease 1"
                     /protein_id="ABG23376.1"
                     /db_xref="GI:108937128"
                     /note="Derived using Geneious Prime 2020.1.1 'Annotate
                     from Database' based on nucleotide similarity"
                     /label="Pip1 fragment 4 CDS"
     CDS             <2906..>3046
                     /gene="pip1"
                     /product="phytophthora-inhibited protease 1"
                     /protein_id="ABG23376.1"
                     /db_xref="GI:108937128"
                     /note="Derived using Geneious Prime 2020.1.1 'Annotate
                     from Database' based on nucleotide similarity"
                     /label="Pip1 fragment 5 CDS"
     CDS             <3047..3172
                     /gene="pip1"
                     /product="phytophthora-inhibited protease 1"
                     /protein_id="ABG23376.1"
                     /db_xref="GI:108937128"
                     /note="Derived using Geneious Prime 2020.1.1 'Annotate
                     from Database' based on nucleotide similarity"
                     /label="Pip1 fragment 6 CDS"
ORIGIN      
        1 gacgaaaggg cctcgtgata cgcctatttt tataggttaa tgtcatgata ataatggttt
       61 cttagacgtc aggtggcact tttcggggaa atgtgcgcgg aacccctatt tgtttatttt
      121 tctaaataca ttcaaatatg tatccgctca tgagacaata accctgataa atgcttcaat
      181 aatattgaaa aaggaagagt atgcgctcac gcaactggtc cagaaccttg accgaacgca
      241 gcggtggtaa cggcgcagtg gcggttttca tggcttgtta tgactgtttt tttggggtac
      301 agtctatgcc tcgggcatcc aagcagcaag cgcgttacgc cgtgggtcga tgtttgatgt
      361 tatggagcag caacgatgtt acgcagcagg gcagtcgccc taaaacaaag ttaaacatca
      421 tgagggaagc ggtgatcgcc gaagtatcga ctcaactatc agaggtagtt ggcgtcatcg
      481 agcgccatct cgaaccgacg ttgctggccg tacatttgta cggctccgca gtggatggcg
      541 gcctgaagcc acacagcgat attgatttgc tggttacggt gaccgtaagg cttgatgaaa
      601 caacgcggcg agctttgatc aacgaccttt tggaaacttc ggcttcccct ggagagagcg
      661 agattctccg cgctgtagaa gtcaccattg ttgtgcacga cgacatcatt ccgtggcgtt
      721 atccagctaa gcgcgaactg caatttggag aatggcagcg caatgacatt cttgcaggta
      781 tcttcgagcc agccacgatc gacattgatc tggctatctt gctgacaaaa gcaagagaac
      841 atagcgttgc cttggtaggt ccagcggcgg aggaactctt tgatccggtt cctgaacagg
      901 atctatttga ggcgctaaat gaaaccttaa cgctatggaa ctcgccgccc gactgggctg
      961 gcgatgagcg aaatgtagtg cttacgttgt cccgcatttg gtacagcgca gtaaccggca
     1021 aaatcgcgcc gaaggatgtc gctgccgact gggcaatgga gcgcctgccg gcccagtatc
     1081 agcccgtcat acttgaagct agacaggctt atcttggaca agaagaagat cgcttggcct
     1141 cgcgcgcaga tcagttggaa gaatttgtcc attacgtaaa aggcgagatc accaaggtag
     1201 tcggcaaata actgtcagac caagtttact catatatact ttagattgat ttaaaacttc
     1261 atttttaatt taaaaggatc taggtgaaga tcctttttga taatctcatg accaaaatcc
     1321 cttaacgtga gttttcgttc cactgagcgt cagaccccgt agaaaagatc aaaggatctt
     1381 cttgagatcc tttttttctg cgcgtaatct gctgcttgca aacaaaaaaa ccaccgctac
     1441 cagcggtggt ttgtttgccg gatcaagagc taccaactct ttttccgaag gtaactggct
     1501 tcagcagagc gcagatacca aatactgtcc ttctagtgta gccgtagtta ggccaccact
     1561 tcaagaactc tgtagcaccg cctacatacc tcgctctgct aatcctgtta ccagtggctg
     1621 ctgccagtgg cgataagtcg tgtcttaccg ggttggactc aagacgatag ttaccggata
     1681 aggcgcagcg gtcgggctga acggggggtt cgtgcacaca gcccagcttg gagcgaacga
     1741 cctacaccga actgagatac ctacagcgtg agctatgaga aagcgccacg cttcccgaag
     1801 ggagaaaggc ggacaggtat ccggtaagcg gcagggtcgg aacaggagag cgcacgaggg
     1861 agcttccagg gggaaacgcc tggtatcttt atagtcctgt cgggtttcgc cacctctgac
     1921 ttgagcgtcg atttttgtga tgctcgtcag gggggcggag cctatggaaa aacgccagca
     1981 acgcggcctt tttacggttc ctggcctttt gctggccttt tgctcacatg ttctttcctg
     2041 cgttatcccc tgattctgtg gataaccgta ttaccgcctt tgagtgagct gataccgctc
     2101 gccgcagccg aacgaccgag cgcagcgagt cagtgagcga ggaagcggaa gagcgcccaa
     2161 tacgcaaacc gcctctcccc gcgcgttggc cgattcatta atcactctgt ggtctcaagg
     2221 tcgcaactta aaagaattat ccatgcttga aaggcatgaa aattggatgg ttcatcatgg
     2281 acgtgtatac aaagatgata tagaaaaaga acaccgcttc aagacattca aggaaaacgt
     2341 tgagttcatc gaatctttca acaagaacgg aactcaacgt tataagctag ccgtcaataa
     2401 atatgctgat ctgaccactg aggaattcac aacatcattt atggggctcg acacttcatt
     2461 actatcccag caagaatcaa cagctacaac aacgtccttt aaatatgata gtgtgactga
     2521 agtgccgtct aacttggact ggagagagtc tggggctgtc actcaagtga aacatcaagg
     2581 tcgatgtgga tgttgctggg cgttttctgc ggccgcggct atagaaggag catatcaaat
     2641 tgcaaacaac gaactaatct ctctttcaga gcaacaacta ttggattgct ctacgcagaa
     2701 caaaggctgc gagggcggac taatgactgt cgcttacgac ttcttacttc agaacaatgg
     2761 cgggggcatt accacagaga ctaactatcc ttatgaagaa gctcaaaatg tttgcaagac
     2821 cgaacaacca gcagcagtta ctatcaatgg ctacgaagtc gtaccatctg acgagtcatc
     2881 gttgttgaaa gctgtagtga atcagcctat ttctgttggt attgcggcta acgatgagtt
     2941 tcatatgtac ggaagtggaa tatatgatgg aagttgtaat tctagactga atcatgcagt
     3001 gacagttata ggttatggga caagtgaaga agatggtaca aaatattgga tagtgaagaa
     3061 ttcatggggg agtgattggg gtgaggaagg atatatgaga attgctagag atgttggagt
     3121 tgatggtggc cattgtggca ttgcaaaggt tgcgtcgttc cctactgctt gagctttgag
     3181 accacgaagt ggctcttcag tg
//
